# Supplementary material for: A draft genome of the ascomycotal fungal species Pseudopithomyces maydicus (family Didymosphaeriaceae)
Source: bioRxiv preprint, doi:10.1101/2022.11.26.518055, version 1 (2022-11-29)
Supplement: Supplementary Results [file 518055_file09.zip › antiSMASH_download/contig_32.region001.gbk]

LOCUS       contig_32              45271 bp    DNA     linear   UNK 01-JAN-1980
DEFINITION  contig_32.
ACCESSION   contig_32
VERSION     contig_32
KEYWORDS    .
SOURCE      
  ORGANISM  
            .
COMMENT     ##antiSMASH-Data-START##
            Version      :: 6.0.1
            Run date     :: 2022-03-15 04:58:58
            NOTE: This is a single cluster extracted from a larger record!
            Orig. start  :: 618089
            Orig. end    :: 663360
            ##antiSMASH-Data-END##
FEATURES             Location/Qualifiers
     protocluster    1..45271
                     /aStool="rule-based-clusters"
                     /contig_edge="False"
                     /core_location="join{[638089:638138](+),
                     [638229:638251](+), [638255:638649](+), [638714:639984](+),
                     [640033:641940](+), [642661:643360](+)}"
                     /cutoff="0"
                     /detection_rule="cds((PP-binding or NAD_binding_4) and
                     (AMP-binding or A-OX))"
                     /neighbourhood="20000"
                     /product="NRPS-like"
                     /protocluster_number="1"
                     /tool="antismash"
     proto_core      join(20001..20049,20141..20162,20167..20560,20626..21895,
                     21945..23851,24573..25271)
                     /aStool="rule-based-clusters"
                     /tool="antismash"
                     /cutoff="0"
                     /detection_rule="cds((PP-binding or NAD_binding_4) and
                     (AMP-binding or A-OX))"
                     /neighbourhood="20000"
                     /product="NRPS-like"
                     /protocluster_number="1"
     cand_cluster    1..45271
                     /SMILES="NC([*])C(=O)O"
                     /candidate_cluster_number="1"
                     /contig_edge="False"
                     /detection_rules="cds((PP-binding or NAD_binding_4) and
                     (AMP-binding or A-OX))"
                     /kind="single"
                     /product="NRPS-like"
                     /protoclusters="1"
                     /tool="antismash"
     region          1..45271
                     /candidate_cluster_numbers="1"
                     /contig_edge="False"
                     /product="NRPS-like"
                     /region_number="1"
                     /rules="cds((PP-binding or NAD_binding_4) and (AMP-binding
                     or A-OX))"
                     /tool="antismash"
     CDS             join(1561..1826,1986..2040)
                     /Name="input.path1.gene171"
                     /gene="input.path1.gene171"
                     /source="GlimmerHMM"
                     /transl_table=1
                     /translation="MPYFRITLMRSGIGMPQKVQGVLHALGLRKRMTTVYHPVTQSVAG
                     QIMRIKELVDVKEVKHAMSKEQMRAARRPDKGYYVEKRAEEVEFELRLGPRRYNMEEDA
                     TA"
     PFAM_domain     1573..1722
                     /aSDomain="Ribosomal_L30"
                     /aSTool="clusterhmmer"
                     /database="32.0"
                     /db_xref="PF00327.20"
                     /description="Ribosomal protein L30p/L7e"
                     /detection="hmmscan"
                     /domain_id="clusterhmmer_input.path1.gene171_0001"
                     /evalue="8.30E-15"
                     /label="input.path1.gene171"
                     /locus_tag="input.path1.gene171"
                     /protein_end="54"
                     /protein_start="4"
                     /score="54.4"
                     /tool="antismash"
                     /translation="RITLMRSGIGMPQKVQGVLHALGLRKRMTTVYHPVTQSVAGQIMR
                     IKELV"
     aSDomain        1573..1734
                     /aSDomain="TIGR01308"
                     /aSTool="tigrfam"
                     /description="rpmD_bact: ribosomal protein uL30"
                     /detection="hmmscan"
                     /domain_id="TIGRFam_input.path1.gene171_0001"
                     /evalue="3.40E-15"
                     /identifier="TIGR01308"
                     /label="input.path1.gene171"
                     /locus_tag="input.path1.gene171"
                     /protein_end="58"
                     /protein_start="4"
                     /score="53.5"
                     /tool="antismash"
                     /translation="RITLMRSGIGMPQKVQGVLHALGLRKRMTTVYHPVTQSVAGQIMR
                     IKELVDVKE"
     CDS             join(4864..4948,5418..5709,5762..5882)
                     /Name="input.path1.gene172"
                     /gene="input.path1.gene172"
                     /source="GlimmerHMM"
                     /transl_table=1
                     /translation="MLILDSFAGDQPAKRESPQEPREPVKDAPWNAILYVILLILERDV
                     LPISTTRLRYEIEKSACIVAVAGNAIYSVACVALMATLARLAADATPVRQVTGQAGIDV
                     AADWKSRRAGQGATAAFAGLAAAMAVWACFMDTLHAQNSRYRRIVKEAPPTGRPDDAEK
                     QA"
     CDS             complement(join(7945..8620,9191..9225))
                     /Name="input.path1.gene173"
                     /gene="input.path1.gene173"
                     /source="GlimmerHMM"
                     /transl_table=1
                     /translation="MGAPHVRRDILRYALEKVTADNSAALFAFSMIINVIALALPNVYP
                     GSKKSSHAEGLMSMLDLVRGVGLMYHANEMRSIACRRADFSGLFQAVYRNTQDFALRED
                     IVHALRRLRERADGITEFVGSEQKRAYAVGISSLEEAFQRTCAAKHVGSAIAWPATMCD
                     DELLRLYKNSDPMAQFIFLHYGVLLLYARDRWWGRDTGVNLIEHLASALHDVDPAWMDW
                     TQWARDIANSDFGK"
     CDS             join(12364..12400,12481..12508,12761..12778,12894..12921)
                     /Name="input.path1.gene174"
                     /gene="input.path1.gene174"
                     /source="GlimmerHMM"
                     /transl_table=1
                     /translation="MKPYLNSVVKPDSLLETYTFPSSQTTQHIFIDCKSY"
     CDS             join(16645..16894,17132..17157)
                     /Name="input.path1.gene175"
                     /gene="input.path1.gene175"
                     /source="GlimmerHMM"
                     /transl_table=1
                     /translation="MRPFTLITFLFAATAIGAPVAIAEGVDLIPVVNSVGGELSSGLSK
                     RAIAQIQTGEQVEAQGAAIKREEAENKGDAGSLGDVVKEKNRPVGG"
     CDS             complement(join(17392..17432,17564..19166,19201..19482))
                     /Name="input.path1.gene176"
                     /gene="input.path1.gene176"
                     /source="GlimmerHMM"
                     /transl_table=1
                     /translation="MPTQHTFLGRPLALRMPPRRFQLLFVCVFLFLVTLYTLGAPSPDR
                     IPTYEQVKDAVKDPHLPDLPDLSDLKNHIPKLPTELPSLPDLPKLPVPDANSSAASSYG
                     AISWLSDFRWKSAFSHKITLDENRAVLPPLVDRPKIFTYYEPKPKQTKAFTEAENRLVL
                     AWRKAWWAQGFRPVVLSHKDAELHPQYELVQRIKLDADIELEIERWCAWGAMGGGILAH
                     YLALPMAAYDNPMLSFLRRNEFPKLSRVDSLQKGIFFGEHAAVDDAIKAAVNSPLLRNV
                     TANKDKIARLATQDGGIMVNLQPADIAVDKKANGIAYYTKEVIEKQYKTVSEQLGNTTE
                     TKGIDLLADLINSHLHLTFQEIHADGVAIVKPLPEHTTALTIGAIELGRNLTRCPSTPM
                     PKSCPPNRSSCKPCDSSKPLPFKLSSSYKNASTLYSIGTVPHPYTLTSLHYTRDDFTSE
                     FILKETSRNIWLTALTSAILGPSHSEDYRILFFKHQVASPGKASSSLWLTAERTTQTDL
                     EWIFGFNLPSTTSSSPRDPTPIEGVKIEEERYLRSEDKRLENARKVLSTVGDKQSEDPL
                     TQKVREVEAWNLVDTEAWRFARAFSARRRVEREVWEEEEKKYAGSEHRAGLKAAWLWLF
                     VYLVLK"
     CDS             join(20001..20049,20141..20162,20167..20560,20626..21895,
                     21945..23851,24573..25271)
                     /NRPS_PKS="Domain: AMP-binding (76-541). E-value: 4.9e-68.
                     Score: 221.3. Matches aSDomain:
                     nrpspksdomains_input.path1.gene177_AMP-binding.1"
                     /NRPS_PKS="Domain: PCP (683-758). E-value: 6.3e-15. Score:
                     46.9. Matches aSDomain:
                     nrpspksdomains_input.path1.gene177_PCP.1"
                     /NRPS_PKS="Domain: NAD_binding_4 (810-1056). E-value:
                     2.4e-70. Score: 228.2. Matches aSDomain:
                     nrpspksdomains_input.path1.gene177_NAD_binding_4.1"
                     /NRPS_PKS="type: NRPS-like protein"
                     /Name="input.path1.gene177"
                     /gene="input.path1.gene177"
                     /gene_functions="biosynthetic (rule-based-clusters)
                     NRPS-like: AMP-binding"
                     /gene_functions="biosynthetic (rule-based-clusters)
                     NRPS-like: PP-binding"
                     /gene_functions="biosynthetic (rule-based-clusters)
                     NRPS-like: NAD_binding_4"
                     /gene_functions="biosynthetic-additional (smcogs)
                     SMCOG1002:AMP-dependent synthetase and ligase (Score:
                     247.5; E-value: 3.6e-75)"
                     /gene_kind="biosynthetic"
                     /sec_met_domain="AMP-binding (E-value: 1e-90, bitscore:
                     300.1, seeds: 400, tool: rule-based-clusters)"
                     /sec_met_domain="PP-binding (E-value: 5.9e-11, bitscore:
                     38.6, seeds: 164, tool: rule-based-clusters)"
                     /sec_met_domain="NAD_binding_4 (E-value: 4.4e-69, bitscore:
                     228.2, seeds: 102, tool: rule-based-clusters)"
                     /source="GlimmerHMM"
                     /transl_table=1
                     /translation="MPIPSRHTLRGYTRAGNTDIKTTLHPLPRRTRDPSSIPPSHPSPG
                     IAPPLSTAMTSIPDPTADLSWSDFKGPIHEIFAANARRHPDRPCVVETATSKTPERKFT
                     YKHIAEATAILAHHFVQNGIQRGDVVMIFAHRGVDLVVAIMAVLAAGATFSIPPDRQCI
                     YLEVSQPRALVVIDKATQEAGPLSEQVRNYIAENLDLRTEVPALQLRDDGTLVGGGKDG
                     KDVLDEQQNLKTELPGVLVGPDSTPTLSFTSGSEGKPKGVKGRHFSLTHYFPWMAETFG
                     LSENDKFTMLSGIAHDPIQRDIFTPLFLGAQLLVPSKEDIQHEKLAEWMRKYGATVSHL
                     TPAMGQILVGGASAIFPSLHHSFFVGDLLIRRDCRRLQNLAPNVRIVNMYGTTETQRAV
                     SYYELPSASEAPEFLDTLGEVIPAGRGMNNVQLLVVDREDRNKICEPGKSGEIYVRAGG
                     LAEEYLGLPDLTATKFVDNWFVDNKKWVDEDKQKVEAQGAAEPWRDFYKGPRDRLYRSG
                     DLGHYGPDGNVHCTGRVDNQVKIRGFRIELGEIDSHLAAHPLVRENVTLLKRDAYEEPT
                     LVSYIVPEMKRWYQWLEERGVSESSTEDTSMVAMLKRFKYLRDDVREHLKKKLPAYAVP
                     STVVPLIRFPLNPNGKIDRPALPFPEPAQLAAAGARRPSQLGKALTPTEKIMAGIWADL
                     LGDRGVTAETMSGSDSFFDLGGHSIVAQQLFFKIRQQWKDIDVPMNTIFQYPTLRGFSS
                     SIDQAQDPIGLRLDTAEAIDDDPEDEDYSADARDLAKQLSNFKTKEPLQPGQEIHTFLT
                     GATGFLGAYVLRDLLSRPGKVTVLVRAKDAGAAMGRIQQTCQAYGIWDDSWQSRITALV
                     GNLETSNFGLAPDVWNQLADSVDVVIHNGALVHWVLPYSRLRAPNVESTMTALSLCAVG
                     KAKNFGLVSSTSVLDTDHYVKLSEKSLSEGGAGVPESDDMEGSRKGLGTGYGQSKWAAE
                     YLTREAGKKGLSGCVIRPGYVTGDPETGTTITDDFLVRLLKGCVQLQSRPDISNTINMV
                     PVTHVARVVVASSFNPPLSPIGVAQITSHPRITINTFVGVLEKYGYKVPQISYPEWKKN
                     MEAYCADQSGAKEEHALLPLYHFVTGDLPADTKAPELDDKNAAQALKKDVEWTNQDWSA
                     GGAVTEETVGVYVSYLIELGFMPKPEGKGPSELPTARLTESMKEGMNKALKFNPNQRVL
                     PENISSSFLEYLSPRSTLAPPHPSPLAAQLLNIDGVTSVFFGVDYITVTKDSATPWAHV
                     KPEAFAIINEFMVSGQPTVATVEDRAGEAGQDGTERDSLAYDEADDEVVGMIKELLETR
                     VRPAIQEDGGDIEFRGFQDGQVLLKLRGACRTCDSSTVTLKNGIESMMMHYIEEVKGVQ
                     QVMDEEEEIAMKEFAKFEEKLKAQKGPDAVAGTGGKGTLDFAEG"
     aSDomain        join(20255..20560,20626..21895,21945..23845)
                     /aSDomain="TIGR03443"
                     /aSTool="tigrfam"
                     /description="alpha_am_amid: L-aminoadipate-semialdehyde
                     dehydrogenase"
                     /detection="hmmscan"
                     /domain_id="TIGRFam_input.path1.gene177_0002"
                     /evalue="0.00E+00"
                     /identifier="TIGR03443"
                     /label="input.path1.gene177"
                     /locus_tag="input.path1.gene177"
                     /protein_end="1212"
                     /protein_start="53"
                     /score="1754.5"
                     /tool="antismash"
                     /translation="MTSIPDPTADLSWSDFKGPIHEIFAANARRHPDRPCVVETATSKT
                     PERKFTYKHIAEATAILAHHFVQNGIQRGDVVMIFAHRGVDLVVAIMAVLAAGATFSIP
                     PDRQCIYLEVSQPRALVVIDKATQEAGPLSEQVRNYIAENLDLRTEVPALQLRDDGTLV
                     GGGKDGKDVLDEQQNLKTELPGVLVGPDSTPTLSFTSGSEGKPKGVKGRHFSLTHYFPW
                     MAETFGLSENDKFTMLSGIAHDPIQRDIFTPLFLGAQLLVPSKEDIQHEKLAEWMRKYG
                     ATVSHLTPAMGQILVGGASAIFPSLHHSFFVGDLLIRRDCRRLQNLAPNVRIVNMYGTT
                     ETQRAVSYYELPSASEAPEFLDTLGEVIPAGRGMNNVQLLVVDREDRNKICEPGKSGEI
                     YVRAGGLAEEYLGLPDLTATKFVDNWFVDNKKWVDEDKQKVEAQGAAEPWRDFYKGPRD
                     RLYRSGDLGHYGPDGNVHCTGRVDNQVKIRGFRIELGEIDSHLAAHPLVRENVTLLKRD
                     AYEEPTLVSYIVPEMKRWYQWLEERGVSESSTEDTSMVAMLKRFKYLRDDVREHLKKKL
                     PAYAVPSTVVPLIRFPLNPNGKIDRPALPFPEPAQLAAAGARRPSQLGKALTPTEKIMA
                     GIWADLLGDRGVTAETMSGSDSFFDLGGHSIVAQQLFFKIRQQWKDIDVPMNTIFQYPT
                     LRGFSSSIDQAQDPIGLRLDTAEAIDDDPEDEDYSADARDLAKQLSNFKTKEPLQPGQE
                     IHTFLTGATGFLGAYVLRDLLSRPGKVTVLVRAKDAGAAMGRIQQTCQAYGIWDDSWQS
                     RITALVGNLETSNFGLAPDVWNQLADSVDVVIHNGALVHWVLPYSRLRAPNVESTMTAL
                     SLCAVGKAKNFGLVSSTSVLDTDHYVKLSEKSLSEGGAGVPESDDMEGSRKGLGTGYGQ
                     SKWAAEYLTREAGKKGLSGCVIRPGYVTGDPETGTTITDDFLVRLLKGCVQLQSRPDIS
                     NTINMVPVTHVARVVVASSFNPPLSPIGVAQITSHPRITINTFVGVLEKYGYKVPQISY
                     PEWKKNMEAYCADQSGAKEEHALLPLYHFVTGDLPADTKAPELDDKNAAQALKKDVEWT
                     NQDWSAGGAVTEETVGVYVSYLIELGFMPKPEGKGPSELPTARLTESMKEGM"
     aSDomain        join(20324..20560,20626..21783)
                     /aSDomain="AMP-binding"
                     /aSTool="nrps_pks_domains"
                     /database="nrpspksdomains.hmm"
                     /detection="hmmscan"
                     /domain_id="nrpspksdomains_input.path1.gene177_AMP-binding.
                     1"
                     /evalue="4.90E-68"
                     /label="input.path1.gene177_AMP-binding.1"
                     /locus_tag="input.path1.gene177"
                     /protein_end="541"
                     /protein_start="76"
                     /score="221.3"
                     /specificity="consensus: X"
                     /tool="antismash"
                     /translation="FAANARRHPDRPCVVETATSKTPERKFTYKHIAEATAILAHHFVQ
                     NGIQRGDVVMIFAHRGVDLVVAIMAVLAAGATFSIPPDRQCIYLEVSQPRALVVIDKAT
                     QEAGPLSEQVRNYIAENLDLRTEVPALQLRDDGTLVGGGKDGKDVLDEQQNLKTELPGV
                     LVGPDSTPTLSFTSGSEGKPKGVKGRHFSLTHYFPWMAETFGLSENDKFTMLSGIAHDP
                     IQRDIFTPLFLGAQLLVPSKEDIQHEKLAEWMRKYGATVSHLTPAMGQILVGGASAIFP
                     SLHHSFFVGDLLIRRDCRRLQNLAPNVRIVNMYGTTETQRAVSYYELPSASEAPEFLDT
                     LGEVIPAGRGMNNVQLLVVDREDRNKICEPGKSGEIYVRAGGLAEEYLGLPDLTATKFV
                     DNWFVDNKKWVDEDKQKVEAQGAAEPWRDFYKGPRDRLYRSGDLGHYGPDGNVHCTGRV
                     DNQVKIR"
     PFAM_domain     join(20324..20560,20626..21783)
                     /aSDomain="AMP-binding"
                     /aSTool="clusterhmmer"
                     /database="32.0"
                     /db_xref="PF00501.28"
                     /db_xref="GO:0003824"
                     /description="AMP-binding enzyme"
                     /detection="hmmscan"
                     /domain_id="clusterhmmer_input.path1.gene177_0002"
                     /evalue="2.70E-60"
                     /gene_ontologies="GO:0003824: catalytic activity"
                     /label="input.path1.gene177"
                     /locus_tag="input.path1.gene177"
                     /protein_end="541"
                     /protein_start="76"
                     /score="204.2"
                     /tool="antismash"
                     /translation="FAANARRHPDRPCVVETATSKTPERKFTYKHIAEATAILAHHFVQ
                     NGIQRGDVVMIFAHRGVDLVVAIMAVLAAGATFSIPPDRQCIYLEVSQPRALVVIDKAT
                     QEAGPLSEQVRNYIAENLDLRTEVPALQLRDDGTLVGGGKDGKDVLDEQQNLKTELPGV
                     LVGPDSTPTLSFTSGSEGKPKGVKGRHFSLTHYFPWMAETFGLSENDKFTMLSGIAHDP
                     IQRDIFTPLFLGAQLLVPSKEDIQHEKLAEWMRKYGATVSHLTPAMGQILVGGASAIFP
                     SLHHSFFVGDLLIRRDCRRLQNLAPNVRIVNMYGTTETQRAVSYYELPSASEAPEFLDT
                     LGEVIPAGRGMNNVQLLVVDREDRNKICEPGKSGEIYVRAGGLAEEYLGLPDLTATKFV
                     DNWFVDNKKWVDEDKQKVEAQGAAEPWRDFYKGPRDRLYRSGDLGHYGPDGNVHCTGRV
                     DNQVKIR"
     aSModule        20324..22483
                     /complete
                     /domains="nrpspksdomains_input.path1.gene177_AMP-binding.1"
                     /domains="nrpspksdomains_input.path1.gene177_PCP.1"
                     /locus_tags="input.path1.gene177"
                     /monomer_pairings="X -> X"
                     /starter_module
                     /tool="antismash"
                     /type="nrps"
     aSDomain        join(20405..20560,20626..21852)
                     /aSDomain="TIGR01733"
                     /aSTool="tigrfam"
                     /description="AA-adenyl-dom: amino acid adenylation domain"
                     /detection="hmmscan"
                     /domain_id="TIGRFam_input.path1.gene177_0003"
                     /evalue="1.40E-103"
                     /identifier="TIGR01733"
                     /label="input.path1.gene177"
                     /locus_tag="input.path1.gene177"
                     /protein_end="564"
                     /protein_start="103"
                     /score="344.8"
                     /tool="antismash"
                     /translation="TYKHIAEATAILAHHFVQNGIQRGDVVMIFAHRGVDLVVAIMAVL
                     AAGATFSIPPDRQCIYLEVSQPRALVVIDKATQEAGPLSEQVRNYIAENLDLRTEVPAL
                     QLRDDGTLVGGGKDGKDVLDEQQNLKTELPGVLVGPDSTPTLSFTSGSEGKPKGVKGRH
                     FSLTHYFPWMAETFGLSENDKFTMLSGIAHDPIQRDIFTPLFLGAQLLVPSKEDIQHEK
                     LAEWMRKYGATVSHLTPAMGQILVGGASAIFPSLHHSFFVGDLLIRRDCRRLQNLAPNV
                     RIVNMYGTTETQRAVSYYELPSASEAPEFLDTLGEVIPAGRGMNNVQLLVVDREDRNKI
                     CEPGKSGEIYVRAGGLAEEYLGLPDLTATKFVDNWFVDNKKWVDEDKQKVEAQGAAEPW
                     RDFYKGPRDRLYRSGDLGHYGPDGNVHCTGRVDNQVKIRGFRIELGEIDSHLAAHPLVR
                     ENV"
     CDS_motif       20911..20955
                     /aSTool="nrps_pks_domains"
                     /database="abmotifs"
                     /detection="hmmscan"
                     /domain_id="nrpspksmotif_input.path1.gene177_0001"
                     /evalue="3.40E-04"
                     /label="NRPS-A_a3"
                     /locus_tag="input.path1.gene177"
                     /protein_end="265"
                     /protein_start="250"
                     /score="13.6"
                     /tool="antismash"
                     /translation="FTSGSEGKPKGVKGR"
     CDS_motif       21496..21582
                     /aSTool="nrps_pks_domains"
                     /database="abmotifs"
                     /detection="hmmscan"
                     /domain_id="nrpspksmotif_input.path1.gene177_0002"
                     /evalue="4.90E-07"
                     /label="NRPS-A_a6"
                     /locus_tag="input.path1.gene177"
                     /protein_end="474"
                     /protein_start="445"
                     /score="22.1"
                     /tool="antismash"
                     /translation="PGKSGEIYVRAGGLAEEYLGLPDLTATKF"
     CDS_motif       21748..21810
                     /aSTool="nrps_pks_domains"
                     /database="abmotifs"
                     /detection="hmmscan"
                     /domain_id="nrpspksmotif_input.path1.gene177_0003"
                     /evalue="4.20E-11"
                     /label="NRPS-A_a8"
                     /locus_tag="input.path1.gene177"
                     /protein_end="550"
                     /protein_start="529"
                     /score="34.8"
                     /tool="antismash"
                     /translation="CTGRVDNQVKIRGFRIELGEI"
     PFAM_domain     join(21805..21895,21945..22162)
                     /aSDomain="AMP-binding_C"
                     /aSTool="clusterhmmer"
                     /database="32.0"
                     /db_xref="PF13193.6"
                     /description="AMP-binding enzyme C-terminal domain"
                     /detection="hmmscan"
                     /domain_id="clusterhmmer_input.path1.gene177_0003"
                     /evalue="1.50E-05"
                     /label="input.path1.gene177"
                     /locus_tag="input.path1.gene177"
                     /protein_end="651"
                     /protein_start="548"
                     /score="25.9"
                     /tool="antismash"
                     /translation="EIDSHLAAHPLVRENVTLLKRDAYEEPTLVSYIVPEMKRWYQWLE
                     ERGVSESSTEDTSMVAMLKRFKYLRDDVREHLKKKLPAYAVPSTVVPLIRFPLNPNGK"
     aSDomain        22259..22483
                     /aSDomain="PCP"
                     /aSTool="nrps_pks_domains"
                     /database="nrpspksdomains.hmm"
                     /detection="hmmscan"
                     /domain_id="nrpspksdomains_input.path1.gene177_PCP.1"
                     /evalue="6.30E-15"
                     /label="input.path1.gene177_PCP.1"
                     /locus_tag="input.path1.gene177"
                     /protein_end="758"
                     /protein_start="683"
                     /score="46.9"
                     /tool="antismash"
                     /translation="EKIMAGIWADLLGDRGVTAETMSGSDSFFDLGGHSIVAQQLFFKI
                     RQQWKDIDVPMNTIFQYPTLRGFSSSIDQA"
     PFAM_domain     22274..22465
                     /aSDomain="PP-binding"
                     /aSTool="clusterhmmer"
                     /database="32.0"
                     /db_xref="PF00550.25"
                     /description="Phosphopantetheine attachment site"
                     /detection="hmmscan"
                     /domain_id="clusterhmmer_input.path1.gene177_0004"
                     /evalue="3.30E-08"
                     /label="input.path1.gene177"
                     /locus_tag="input.path1.gene177"
                     /protein_end="752"
                     /protein_start="688"
                     /score="33.8"
                     /tool="antismash"
                     /translation="GIWADLLGDRGVTAETMSGSDSFFDLGGHSIVAQQLFFKIRQQWK
                     DIDVPMNTIFQYPTLRGFS"
     aSDomain        22631..23770
                     /aSDomain="TIGR01746"
                     /aSTool="tigrfam"
                     /description="Thioester-redct: thioester reductase domain"
                     /detection="hmmscan"
                     /domain_id="TIGRFam_input.path1.gene177_0004"
                     /evalue="3.30E-98"
                     /identifier="TIGR01746"
                     /label="input.path1.gene177"
                     /locus_tag="input.path1.gene177"
                     /protein_end="1187"
                     /protein_start="807"
                     /score="327.3"
                     /tool="antismash"
                     /translation="HTFLTGATGFLGAYVLRDLLSRPGKVTVLVRAKDAGAAMGRIQQT
                     CQAYGIWDDSWQSRITALVGNLETSNFGLAPDVWNQLADSVDVVIHNGALVHWVLPYSR
                     LRAPNVESTMTALSLCAVGKAKNFGLVSSTSVLDTDHYVKLSEKSLSEGGAGVPESDDM
                     EGSRKGLGTGYGQSKWAAEYLTREAGKKGLSGCVIRPGYVTGDPETGTTITDDFLVRLL
                     KGCVQLQSRPDISNTINMVPVTHVARVVVASSFNPPLSPIGVAQITSHPRITINTFVGV
                     LEKYGYKVPQISYPEWKKNMEAYCADQSGAKEEHALLPLYHFVTGDLPADTKAPELDDK
                     NAAQALKKDVEWTNQDWSAGGAVTEETVGVYVSYLIELGF"
     aSDomain        22640..23377
                     /aSDomain="NAD_binding_4"
                     /aSTool="nrps_pks_domains"
                     /database="nrpspksdomains.hmm"
                     /detection="hmmscan"
                     /domain_id="nrpspksdomains_input.path1.gene177_NAD_binding_
                     4.1"
                     /evalue="2.40E-70"
                     /label="input.path1.gene177_NAD_binding_4.1"
                     /locus_tag="input.path1.gene177"
                     /protein_end="1056"
                     /protein_start="810"
                     /score="228.2"
                     /tool="antismash"
                     /translation="LTGATGFLGAYVLRDLLSRPGKVTVLVRAKDAGAAMGRIQQTCQA
                     YGIWDDSWQSRITALVGNLETSNFGLAPDVWNQLADSVDVVIHNGALVHWVLPYSRLRA
                     PNVESTMTALSLCAVGKAKNFGLVSSTSVLDTDHYVKLSEKSLSEGGAGVPESDDMEGS
                     RKGLGTGYGQSKWAAEYLTREAGKKGLSGCVIRPGYVTGDPETGTTITDDFLVRLLKGC
                     VQLQSRPDISNTINMVPVTHVARV"
     PFAM_domain     22640..23377
                     /aSDomain="NAD_binding_4"
                     /aSTool="clusterhmmer"
                     /database="32.0"
                     /db_xref="PF07993.12"
                     /description="Male sterility protein"
                     /detection="hmmscan"
                     /domain_id="clusterhmmer_input.path1.gene177_0005"
                     /evalue="4.00E-69"
                     /label="input.path1.gene177"
                     /locus_tag="input.path1.gene177"
                     /protein_end="1056"
                     /protein_start="810"
                     /score="232.6"
                     /tool="antismash"
                     /translation="LTGATGFLGAYVLRDLLSRPGKVTVLVRAKDAGAAMGRIQQTCQA
                     YGIWDDSWQSRITALVGNLETSNFGLAPDVWNQLADSVDVVIHNGALVHWVLPYSRLRA
                     PNVESTMTALSLCAVGKAKNFGLVSSTSVLDTDHYVKLSEKSLSEGGAGVPESDDMEGS
                     RKGLGTGYGQSKWAAEYLTREAGKKGLSGCVIRPGYVTGDPETGTTITDDFLVRLLKGC
                     VQLQSRPDISNTINMVPVTHVARV"
     PFAM_domain     join(23849..23851,24573..24827)
                     /aSDomain="Nfu_N"
                     /aSTool="clusterhmmer"
                     /database="32.0"
                     /db_xref="PF08712.11"
                     /description="Scaffold protein Nfu/NifU N terminal"
                     /detection="hmmscan"
                     /domain_id="clusterhmmer_input.path1.gene177_0006"
                     /evalue="1.40E-19"
                     /label="input.path1.gene177"
                     /locus_tag="input.path1.gene177"
                     /protein_end="1299"
                     /protein_start="1213"
                     /score="69.9"
                     /tool="antismash"
                     /translation="KALKFNPNQRVLPENISSSFLEYLSPRSTLAPPHPSPLAAQLLNI
                     DGVTSVFFGVDYITVTKDSATPWAHVKPEAFAIINEFMVSG"
     PFAM_domain     24936..25136
                     /aSDomain="NifU"
                     /aSTool="clusterhmmer"
                     /database="32.0"
                     /db_xref="PF01106.17"
                     /db_xref="GO:0005506"
                     /db_xref="GO:0016226"
                     /db_xref="GO:0051536"
                     /description="NifU-like domain"
                     /detection="hmmscan"
                     /domain_id="clusterhmmer_input.path1.gene177_0007"
                     /evalue="1.10E-25"
                     /gene_ontologies="GO:0005506: iron ion binding"
                     /gene_ontologies="GO:0016226: iron-sulfur cluster assembly"
                     /gene_ontologies="GO:0051536: iron-sulfur cluster binding"
                     /label="input.path1.gene177"
                     /locus_tag="input.path1.gene177"
                     /protein_end="1402"
                     /protein_start="1335"
                     /score="89.5"
                     /tool="antismash"
                     /translation="IKELLETRVRPAIQEDGGDIEFRGFQDGQVLLKLRGACRTCDSST
                     VTLKNGIESMMMHYIEEVKGVQ"
     CDS             complement(join(27144..27238,27287..27353,27686..27688))
                     /Name="input.path1.gene178"
                     /gene="input.path1.gene178"
                     /source="GlimmerHMM"
                     /transl_table=1
                     /translation="MKKPLHLSLVPLTFFSSFAIQDRTLVYPPHYLFIRIPLFSDQGRM
                     DIGPRPRHH"
     CDS             join(29420..29491,29664..29744,29782..29995,30236..30384)
                     /Name="input.path1.gene179"
                     /gene="input.path1.gene179"
                     /source="GlimmerHMM"
                     /transl_table=1
                     /translation="MPVARSARTLFSHRRFRFLRGPRSMSIRINATVNEARAAAGHSKE
                     QWDRFYLTSKFITKDEAKQLSEAHSDWTRWILIPANEKDLMLHRINGRLAAEGIPEVEM
                     IILKWRVSQLLRDIQRKYDQTQPRRDSGRIPAAVSLRTAAPKENYQFWAECVYVMARQT
                     GPRKSCKL"
     CDS             complement(join(31657..31904,32026..32094,32145..32300,
                     32358..32511))
                     /Name="input.path1.gene180"
                     /gene="input.path1.gene180"
                     /source="GlimmerHMM"
                     /transl_table=1
                     /translation="MSYNSNIPQNGPAGAQPNMPMSFNQMLQRSQQEQTHQDVLVEAPS
                     HPPQAIGYGGVYNATPPPQQLPPNALGGGRAPSAQPILPVDLPPQAFLTSSMLLDMVDK
                     KVDVLLRDEKEYIGILRSYDQFAPKWLICDVKLPGLMTIRGENVTICATVDLDREDEPK
                     GAKFAPEEQVRELAEAQKNQRKAVDSRKAKAFKAAGIEAGFGMAA"
     CDS             join(33052..33915,34578..35060,35109..35544,35698..37631)
                     /Name="input.path1.gene181"
                     /gene="input.path1.gene181"
                     /gene_functions="biosynthetic-additional (smcogs)
                     SMCOG1001:short-chain dehydrogenase/reductase SDR (Score:
                     96.8; E-value: 2.4e-29)"
                     /gene_kind="biosynthetic-additional"
                     /source="GlimmerHMM"
                     /transl_table=1
                     /translation="MDFSRYVNPSPHDNSRIAGFVRAFRHRWIAPPKPTDDSYEGRTVI
                     VTGASSGLGREAAAKFAALGASKVILTARDAHKGEAAKDDIEARLGRKHQLEVWELDMN
                     SYDSIVAFAQRAGELDRLDVVILNAGVHRAKFGTAQYGWEEDLQVNALSSTLLAILLLP
                     KLKATRRFSEKIPVLEFVNSGGHQFAIVTKETQNEPSILEHYNQPEQFKAWRQYSTSKL
                     FQMYAMARLASDTSSGDVIITSVCPGPVTSDIGRDYSARSPIMAAMAMWILGLFFFHTP
                     EIGANSLFRHETLPTLKHRTQSRIYKYIVYRQALKLQKKPGILQRLRGQTRKLLGSSRL
                     EHEARLRREKLTKTATRGEPGGTEMSYQDSYAPREPGARRRKLAGYLKAANELRQTYQQ
                     QYAPNWSRSEANYDYEDDTPGSFPDAAIVRSGDEEMILFPSYARKHIKRKPDAEPGTIQ
                     EVPGDGRDVRDSTGAGDAEFWKQQWDSYEDDNAVVDVDVRGWIYSPHKGQMSRKQRLFI
                     GLARQLVGIQPPPAGTQPSSASESPRTSRDPSPGHLTHRERAQIRQAQRDEQLTAKEAD
                     EILRKGEQEAAAAAKGAYTDMSPSELAEAHSRLMARLRHFLAIPMANSPISVFFYNNDI
                     SKQRTVYTNASGHFSISAALDFVPTHIRILASEELSATEEVIVTGSQGVSVISDIDDTI
                     KHSAISSGAREIFRNAFIRDLGDLTIEGVREWYNKMAEMGVKFHYVSNSPWQLYPVISK
                     YFSLAGLPPGSFHLKQYSGMLQGIFEPVAERKKGTLDKISRDFPERKFILIGDSGEADL
                     EVYTDFVLENPGRVIAVFIRDVTSSDYGGFFDPSINSTSGDRSAPSGEHGGGGPSNKMQ
                     GSSEDDDPEFKAAIAASLRAMEEDDKKRTKSLFPQLEDNHPESRPQLPPRRSDPPTSPP
                     PVQNLIDLSPDEEPDSVPALRRVNTDSNVETMHHRASVSSLASAKSVPVPPRKPLGLRD
                     SSGDLSTPSSPSKGPPPPKPRKPSANVQQSSPLSQETTASAPKSQKPPVAPKPNLQSQQ
                     SYAGMARDKLYSAYNHLPSASSYLPSSNTTSNVAAQTATKSYPEDTPNTKKIPPPPPPP
                     RRGITAYPAAAAGYVSTKANAAWQHAPPIPHPSTRPNASVTQPFSTSASHQMPHRTNTS
                     STLGANGYGEAGRIIDKREQLWRQRWARAEQVLGEQGVTLKSWRVGNDAVRAAEKLIKE
                     QLEKDKKGERNGR"
     PFAM_domain     33178..33552
                     /aSDomain="adh_short"
                     /aSTool="clusterhmmer"
                     /database="32.0"
                     /db_xref="PF00106.25"
                     /description="short chain dehydrogenase"
                     /detection="hmmscan"
                     /domain_id="clusterhmmer_input.path1.gene181_0008"
                     /evalue="1.80E-17"
                     /label="input.path1.gene181"
                     /locus_tag="input.path1.gene181"
                     /protein_end="167"
                     /protein_start="42"
                     /score="63.5"
                     /tool="antismash"
                     /translation="TVIVTGASSGLGREAAAKFAALGASKVILTARDAHKGEAAKDDIE
                     ARLGRKHQLEVWELDMNSYDSIVAFAQRAGELDRLDVVILNAGVHRAKFGTAQYGWEED
                     LQVNALSSTLLAILLLPKLKA"
     PFAM_domain     36123..36413
                     /aSDomain="DUF2183"
                     /aSTool="clusterhmmer"
                     /database="32.0"
                     /db_xref="PF09949.9"
                     /description="Uncharacterized conserved protein (DUF2183)"
                     /detection="hmmscan"
                     /domain_id="clusterhmmer_input.path1.gene181_0009"
                     /evalue="1.30E-31"
                     /label="input.path1.gene181"
                     /locus_tag="input.path1.gene181"
                     /protein_end="833"
                     /protein_start="736"
                     /score="108.8"
                     /tool="antismash"
                     /translation="FHYVSNSPWQLYPVISKYFSLAGLPPGSFHLKQYSGMLQGIFEPV
                     AERKKGTLDKISRDFPERKFILIGDSGEADLEVYTDFVLENPGRVIAVFIRD"
     CDS             complement(join(37658..37686,38163..38288,38483..38487,
                     38493..38572))
                     /Name="input.path1.gene182"
                     /gene="input.path1.gene182"
                     /source="GlimmerHMM"
                     /transl_table=1
                     /translation="MDKLKDKLHLRRKSQDVGAAEGHHMATEVQRESFDEELAAIPPEE
                     RAAYLKEYEDADKTGTHKQGGLIDKLVASIVAKT"
ORIGIN
        1 agcgtggtgt atacatcact gcttgggtta gaatgggatt ggaaaaaaac atttggtagc
       61 ttacttgaca tagtagataa aattgttgtt gcggtgtgtc gtaggggccg aaaagcggag
      121 tactggaaat agacggtgtt acgtgagagt gcgagaagct ggcataaata gaagcaaacg
      181 acggggtgaa gaagtccgag atacgataaa tgaaatttgt gttgaaagtg aagtgaggtt
      241 ttgtctccag agatgttcgc tgaagttgac ggtcaacgtg atgctcgcgt ctttggtctt
      301 atacaaatga tccccgaaga atcagcggtg aagacagtca tcgagaaggt ggtgaatcat
      361 ttgatgggag atgctttcca tggaaggtgc gtgtttcaat ttaccgcggg tcgatatctc
      421 tacatccata cccgccattc cacaagccga cggcatatag acggaggaac gcgcctggtc
      481 gagcaaagat ggaaagacgg agcaagacca tgtatgtagg cgtcggacgc aaaataccgc
      541 tccttaaaag agtgcttgta accctgcaag atgacatctg gcggaatagt tgagtaccgg
      601 cagcgtgcgt gggggctggc agcatgcacc aaagcaagaa ttgggcatca aacaggcagg
      661 gggaggggta ggagggtacg agtggtgtgt aatactggtg tgatggagga tttcaaagca
      721 gatgtgagta taaaaccacg gagaaaggat atgcagtcac ctattgaata gtgtgtcaat
      781 gcagatagac ctgtggccac caccacaggc aagatcctgg gagcaggggc tggaatcatc
      841 gttcgacctg tcgagcctat gggatcaagg caatatccca gcaatgcaac gattcgtcgt
      901 tgcgtctatg gtgccaattg tttgccttgg tcgccgcgca aaagatggct gctcgcatct
      961 tgccatatta gcgcggctac cgcacactgc aaatggacaa aacttgtcgt atcgggctgc
     1021 tgcaaacccg tcaccttcgg ctaagcgccg tagagcattt accagtgctg ggacgggtag
     1081 atatatgtag ctgctttcat ccgtccggtg cagaagggcg tgtgcatcga cgagagctga
     1141 tttactattc tgcagacact tctcaccgct ttttcgagcc gatagaggga ctgatagggt
     1201 cgcgcatgta tttcacgagc cacggtgcag ggcgtaaagg tgcaccgtat gaggctgcta
     1261 tggtgaatgg ccaaacacga gacgtcggcg cggcttcggt tccgcgcgga tggcgcttgc
     1321 caagaaagga tagctcgctt tgtcgtcgcg gcgctcgttc gaaaagttga cgacgacagc
     1381 gccgtgcagc catcagccca cccgctccgc ccccaattga ctgtatgcac acgcatcctt
     1441 gtgggcttgt gttattcatt gacacgtgag cagcccatct tcgcgcctcc gagcccgtcc
     1501 gaccgccttt gacgaccgca tccgaccatc cccatatccc tcccccgaca tccactcgcc
     1561 atgccttact tccggataac tctcatgcga tcgggcatcg gcatgcccca gaaagtacag
     1621 ggtgtgctcc atgccctcgg cctccgcaag cgcatgacaa ccgtctacca ccccgttacc
     1681 cagtcagtcg ccggtcaaat tatgcgcatc aaggagctgg tcgacgtgaa ggaggtcaag
     1741 cacgccatgt caaaagagca gatgcgcgct gcgcggcggc cagacaaggg atactatgtc
     1801 gagaagcgag ctgaggaggt tgagttgtag gcagggaagg aaggcgccag cagacgctga
     1861 ggccgtgtaa aaaaatcgaa gccgtgagga agaaggtcgg gatgtataat atcgaaatgt
     1921 tggaagtagc gtgcatataa cggcgtcctt gcatttgaat gggggacgcg catgtacgat
     1981 agcagcgagc tgcgcttagg accacggcga tacaatatgg aagaagacgc gacagcatag
     2041 ctcagcatcg cagtgtcaca agtgggccac gtttagatct catcattctc aaaagcaatt
     2101 aagagattgc ttgcatgatt ggcagaggca tgcaaaatat ttgtctgtag ccagaggaac
     2161 aacacgtctt gctcattgca agaacaaaac cgcatcctcc gcaccagtga agaagtctct
     2221 gcgaacgttc cacgctgctc ccacccttcg ataaaacctt tcgccgcagt cttctagcaa
     2281 cagcatagcg gtttccccta cttcaagagc caacagatcc acctcacgcg actgcactct
     2341 gctgatatct ctcccaaagt ccagctgacc aacaatttcc tttttacgat cttcatacac
     2401 aagcacgctg ccagaagccg gatgtatggc gtgcacatcc tgttcggggt ttgctgcaaa
     2461 tgtgaacttc tccgctcctt ccaccgactt gctcacactc caccaatcaa cacgccaaga
     2521 attcggcttc cacattttgc gcacgcggcc gtatacgcaa atcttttggc gtcctgcccc
     2581 ttttcgatgg cttcctcgac attcgtggca gctcttgcgg ctgtgtatgt atcatccgag
     2641 atgcggtaga agaaggctga tggtgcactg ttgacgtttg catccatatc agtctccact
     2701 ggaagcgtag cccaggacca cgatggccat tttgataccg cagtgtcgcc cttttcactt
     2761 ttaacctcca ctgcacttgc gactttccaa agcagtccct cggacaggtt gttcgcccaa
     2821 attccagcta gatattcatc cgtgcggtta gaactgaggt acttcgcagc cacaccagac
     2881 aaagctttca accgatctcc cagatccgtc atattgcgag acgcatatga cttgacaata
     2941 tcagcccaga acgtgtgcaa attcccttcg ccggaacgac attgcatcag gaattcctgc
     3001 gccattggca tatccatgct gcgatccgac gacgcgtaca ctggtctctg caacctcttc
     3061 attttctgtt cgtagattgg cttcaactcc agctcatgac ctgatgcaca cgaccagtaa
     3121 actctactac tagaaatata cagcatgcgt ggactcagtc tctcttcttg gagcgtccac
     3181 gcgcgacccg cgagcggtga tcgcaaacgc aactcgttga gcgacatgtc tgacgtcgtc
     3241 aaccactgtc ctccaagccg acatggctcc gtcctttcgc tccacgcgta gcgacgatcg
     3301 agcagcttct gtgtggcccg agtcgtggcg cacgcgcaca gcgtgaagag cgcgttggcg
     3361 tacaccttgt gcattttcgc tactccactc aaagcctggt cttggaggac gcagagcgcg
     3421 tccacccagg cgtaacgcag gcccattgcg tacacgatgc gaagagcgtc gcgcactgtg
     3481 gtggggacac ttgcgatggg aaaccatccg tggcgaggac cgacgttcgt cgtgacggta
     3541 cgaccctgaa aaatttcctc tttttcgggg cctgacatgt tatctttatc gccccagcaa
     3601 taactcagtg cgacgtatgg ggtgccgctt ggtagattgt cgcatagtcg tatatactct
     3661 gaagattgga tttcaatcaa aaggtccgga ttttctttgc tgaacttcag gttgtcgcac
     3721 tgtccgatat gggtttcgag gcatgtatgc agccatttct ttgcttgttc aatcacggtg
     3781 gaatcgtggc tgtatgatcg cagtgcgaga tgctcgattt cgttatggct gttacaattg
     3841 actacgccag cgtgatcagg tctgtcttta actttcacag acaagtatgc gcgggagtga
     3901 ccatcttgag cagttgttct ttgccagtgc acattcacct cccctgtcgt ttttcgaagt
     3961 tgctccactc cttcgaaggt tacttcgtcc aaaagaaggg actgtcgata aacgcggcag
     4021 atttggcact tgctcgcgca cctttccagc tcgtcaaagt tgttgtgcag caggaccttc
     4081 ggcccttcat cgttgacatt ctgctttttc ccaacgttat ctgctatgag atattcaacc
     4141 ttattgcagc ctacacattg ttctaattca tcagtgttcg ttgctgtgtg tgtgagaggt
     4201 tttggagatt tgggtgactt gggtgacctg ggcgacctgg gtgacctcgg acttagcctg
     4261 cctcctccat ctgcgtgtcg agggatgaga ttgcgaagaa aaggcatctt cagccttgcg
     4321 acaacatcac ggggggctgt cgatagcaca tatcatggtg atttctcagc cttctgacgt
     4381 cggcgaagac taatttgcgg cgtttgacgg actgcttcgt ccttcatgca agttttcgcg
     4441 agagcagacc ccaatgcagt gagacatgcg caccgatgaa catgatgttc agaatgcacg
     4501 gagccactta cgcagcacta cttgttgggc caatgggggc gaaggctcgg cgtaagcgca
     4561 aggtgttgga ccccaaattc acaagaacag actagggccg cgtgaagtgc tcgcaaaaaa
     4621 cctaccgtgc tgggaaactc aggagctcaa tccttgccag tgatcttcca tgtttctgga
     4681 aacataaaga aacaatacag ccttgcgtac ggtcggtgcg gctgaaatct gctttgcgta
     4741 cgagaagaga catctcagtg gtcatttcgt ttactcatag catcgggaac tactatatca
     4801 cggtgagatt tagtggtatc gttggtcagt caagctgaag gctgccttaa atatccaaaa
     4861 tacatgctga tcctagattc gtttgcaggt gatcagcctg ccaagcgtga atcacctcaa
     4921 gaaccacgag agccggtcaa ggatgcccgt aagcgtcatc gccatgcctt attttttgtt
     4981 gaattataaa tccacgggag actttctgct ctcgctcctt tatttcaagc acactcacac
     5041 atctttgcag tgatcatcga caacaagttg aacacttctc gtgtcaaact gagcagcttc
     5101 tagtggtatc cgtagtcatg gctggatttt ttagcagcaa gacgctgtgg caatattctc
     5161 ataccctctc tattctcact gctgtgcttc ttttcaccgc cggcttccta tgcactctcc
     5221 tatggactaa tggcatcgtc caaaccccat caagcgccac caacgctatg acaaacacgt
     5281 tgaattcact ctctccggca gtctcgacct tcagcataac ctatcaagtg gtacgtacat
     5341 gtctaccttt catctctgga gttttctgcg tcttccacca ggctaactcc attcccaata
     5401 ggccattttc ggtacagcat ggaacgcgat tctctacgtg atcctgctca ttctcgaacg
     5461 cgacgttctg ccaatttcca caactcgttt gcgctacgag atcgagaaat cggcatgcat
     5521 cgttgctgtc gctgggaatg ccatctactc cgttgcgtgt gttgctctga tggctacgct
     5581 cgcgcgattg gcggctgatg ccacaccggt acggcaggta actggccagg cgggaattga
     5641 cgtggctgct gattggaaga gtcggcgagc gggccaagga gccactgccg cttttgcagg
     5701 tcttgcagcg tgagtgttaa caacttttat ggaaaaaaat atttttactg acatttaaca
     5761 gagctatggc agtgtgggcc tgtttcatgg atacgctgca tgcgcaaaac agtcggtata
     5821 ggcgtattgt gaaggaggct ccacccactg gtcgaccgga tgacgcggag aagcaggcat
     5881 agatattgac tattcagctg ctttcgccat aatttggtta gttcaaccac gaaaataaat
     5941 ggagttccag cagcaacggt catttgaaga ctagaccagt atattctagc atctagcctc
     6001 cggattattc catgttgata cttagattgt gctattttag atgatcacta cagattgtaa
     6061 agataattct aggcgattaa tagtgcattt tggtgttacc gttgtgaaac attaaccttg
     6121 gatttattcc aatacttgcc actgtctcga attcttactt cacttaagtg cgatagttgt
     6181 ataaaggaca aatgtcaaat acgaataaaa ctattgttgt agaaaattat acaaagctac
     6241 atagaatata cattgcgcca aacgcacagt cttcctctaa atccatgata cttcgtcatt
     6301 gctaatgcag tctgtcgggg tcagaccctc tctcccgttg ccgctcactt caacgaataa
     6361 acagacacca tgtgatgtac tgctttgccg ttccctttcc ttagcagccc agttatctcg
     6421 ctaggatgaa tccaagccga aagaatcatc gtggcaagca tgagcgtcgc atcgaagatg
     6481 tacaagaaag cttcatgaga gatcaagtag ccattatttc cttgtacata ctcgatcaaa
     6541 cggaacaccg accgtatcag aatgagcaag ctagcaccat aaagcgcgta gatctgccgt
     6601 tcccaaggaa tggaccttgt gagaacagct gtagtcgggt aattgcacat acggacgtgg
     6661 aagattgcac tggtgatcat gaagcagcca aaaaacagga gctgcaccac cagaccgccg
     6721 atgatgatgc gctcgcctgt tttcatggcg ctgagactcc cggatgccat gatacctcca
     6781 cctgtgttgt acattagaga cttggtatat ggccaggaaa aaatatgaaa cataccgcca
     6841 ccttgcatca gaaaggagac tacgtcgcca accacgaata tcttggtaag ccacttttgc
     6901 ttgatgaacg agtgtatctc cccctcagtg accaatataa tacggccaag tatcatatat
     6961 atgcttgccg catacaaagc aggtgcaaca agcaagagaa ttgtttgcac ggaataggtt
     7021 ggaacctgcc agtctggtga ctcggcggat gacttcgcgc gctatggtgc gatttattag
     7081 ctaaagccat atttctgaca aacgaattgg atgcatacac ctatgtagcc gatcacctga
     7141 acttgatgtt gttagataac tgcatcattt accggtgaaa tagacttaca cagccctcca
     7201 attacgaatg gaataaatat catagtcttg gtgcgtatga cttggtacag atgaactgca
     7261 gttatcaaga gaaaaagaat ggtgaagata atagcggctg gcatcgatgg gtcataacgg
     7321 taaagtttga agtcaaaagc atcgtcggcc attttcagtc cgtggtcgaa ttccagaaga
     7381 ggagagaagt agagaaatat gaaaatgaac aatacaaaag aaagctggat ttatctgagc
     7441 cgtgaatctt gactggaaag gtttatatgg cgtggcctgt acttaaataa ttagtagtat
     7501 ctaggcatac gggcatatct cgccgaaaga gttgaattcg catcctagat acgactaatg
     7561 gcattcgatc taactctgta tgtctagacc tagtacgctt tcggattgat gtcttttccc
     7621 tgttggggct atgttcgttt agctaagagc tgcgaacgcg tatacggttt tggaaaacgt
     7681 atgcgtatgc gtatgcgtat gcgcaaacgc tagcagcgat gatggcttct acgccagttc
     7741 taaaagttca gcactagacc gtaatggtag acctgtgctc tacctcgcta gtcaatgcat
     7801 agaatttgct ccatctgctt acgagtctca gatcattgta cactgaaatt tccctgatag
     7861 ctttgccatc aatgtttcat catctgcaaa ggtaaggtca ttccgtatgg gtcccgattg
     7921 tatacgaaca gcatttcaga tcaatcattt accgaagtcg ctattagcaa tgtcccttgc
     7981 ccattgtgtc cagtccatcc atgcaggatc aacatcgtgg agcgcgctgg ccaaatgctc
     8041 aatcaaattg acgccagtgt ctctccccca ccacctatct cgagcataga gaagcaacac
     8101 cccatagtga agaaatataa actgcgccat aggatcgctg ttcttataga gcctcaagag
     8161 ttcgtcgtcg cacatcgtcg ctggccaagc aatggcggaa ccaacatgtt tggccgcaca
     8221 agttcgttga aaggcttctt ctaggctcga aattccaaca gcataagccc gtttctgttc
     8281 gcttccaaca aactcagtga taccatcggc gcgttcacga agtcttcgta atgcatggac
     8341 aatatcttcg cgaagcgcga agtcttgcgt gttacgatat acggcctgaa agagtcccga
     8401 aaagtctgct cgtcgacatg caatactgcg catttcgttg gcgtggtaca tgagcccaac
     8461 gcctcgcacc aggtcaagca tggacattag accctcagcg tgcgaggatt ttttcgatcc
     8521 cgggtacaca tttggcaatg ctagggcgat gacattgatg atcattgaga aagcgaagag
     8581 ggcggcgcta ttgtcggcag tgaccttctc tagggcgtat ctgtattttt gtaacccaga
     8641 gctctgatat tgaatgccaa tctcggtgta ttgccattgc agatttggat tttgagaggc
     8701 aaaatgaaat gcagaaaggg caagcagtcc atccatgagg aagtcgtgca acacagcctc
     8761 ttccgggacc acttttctcc agacattgat gtctccttca tcatgggcca tggtttcgta
     8821 tgtagaagtt gtgtattgca tcatcaggcg aagttcttga agccgcggtg ctatagttgg
     8881 agaggggtag attgcctctc gctggcagtg acaaatgtgg gatgagctcg cctcctgact
     8941 tgttgcaaca attgcggagc ttgcattccc attgcttgct tcagacgtag gcgttgtagc
     9001 agaacatggc ccagattcag gggtaggtgg aagtgcgtag gtgcattttt tacggctttt
     9061 tatgcagttc aaacaagaag gatgttcttc tccacactaa aagatcatgt gagcaccaac
     9121 caagcagaat atgagcaagc actaaatata tcgagataac taaaggaagt aaaggggctt
     9181 agatacatac cttaatatgt ctcttcttac atggggcgca cccatgacga gatttcgagt
     9241 gcgttttgcg taatgccatg catccacctt acgatgaatt agtgacaact gtggcgtggt
     9301 agaagtggct ttgacggtag tgaaaacatc cgtggcaaac ccttctgtcg tgcgaggaat
     9361 aatgcacaga acgcagaacc aagctcgttc tggcggccta cgctttcaag ggtctggcct
     9421 gtctatcacg tgccaagtca accaataaga taatggaagt ggggctagac tccaataagg
     9481 tccacgagtt cccaaggttc ggccgctaga ctacaggcta ggtagatatc acgtggaaat
     9541 ctgagaacct gtgcaaaata tgggcgagag gattgttttt cgtgtctatc atcacaagta
     9601 accttaaatc atcgtaagcc caattaaggg ctcttgttgc cctacatgtg tactaatcca
     9661 tatacatact agctgcggtg gggtgattca ccagcaattc tcagccttgc gccttccgtg
     9721 ccacctactt ctacataatt cgattgtttc atctattcag tgtcacacat gatgtcttca
     9781 aagcacgcaa caatccattt ccctcccggg taccctgagc tcactcgacc ctctcttgtg
     9841 ctctttggca cgatcgaggc agacccaacc gacaattggg ccagcaatct cagtactacg
     9901 ctcttggatc tcccaatcca aattctcaac ccacgccggg atgactggga ttctacatgg
     9961 cgagaagaag tctcgttcac gccgttccga gaaaacgtcg aatgggagat gtcgcacgcc
    10021 gagaaggcta ggctaatcgt attttgcttc aaagctggaa gtttgtgtcc tatttctcta
    10081 ctggaactgg ggatgcatgc ctcaaggttt gggcaacata cgattgtgtg ttgcgaggag
    10141 ggattttaca agaggggtaa tgtggaaatt gtgtgtgcga aattcggagt gccgtttatg
    10201 aagactacag aagaacttga aaaccttgtc agatcaagga tgaagacact atgcgaaaga
    10261 gaaagtgata atttaagcta gctgaagagg agggccggaa cggacgaaga ccaacacttg
    10321 tcttaatttg atactgagat gtacatttgg gctttttgcc acttattcct tggcgtaaac
    10381 cacgtataga gagcctataa catgcttttg gatattgatc cttgataaat tacggtatat
    10441 tatacagaag acctttttgg aaagcgacat tttcgtatac caggtgaaga gattccagta
    10501 tacgagaact ttgttcttga tcaactcctc aagcaatggg aagaacgttc atacttttcg
    10561 aatccaactc ttgtgctaag tcttgagacg acatctcgtg ctttaccggg tccgcttcga
    10621 gctccatggg attgactggc aattctgcat ccggtgcctt gaacaccata cttccatgtc
    10681 ctggagaacg ctccaatttg tccaccctct ttctcttcca ccaccaccag gttccgattg
    10741 ataacgcaac aattccagca atacccccaa ttacagggcc agctatccac gccctacttt
    10801 cacttgccgt ctggctttgc tgcacgtgat tggtctcatt ttttggcgca cttttcggaa
    10861 ccgaagtatt atttgtttgt tgccgtacag cagatatcca gttatcggaa ggtgacatgt
    10921 gcgtctctat tgtcgatttg atatagcaat tttcgtatcc ctgggtcatt tgagcatcga
    10981 aaacagagcc cacgcaatca tcatgggtac tgcaactgtt cacacaatct tgatttgttg
    11041 tgaaatgctg gaccattatg tccttcccag aagccatttg cccacacaac aattggaaag
    11101 ggttgttgtt tcttgctgtg acatttttat ctgtgccctg gatgcagtcg tgcgcctttt
    11161 ccccgggcat ttcgaaaagc gctatagcag catgtgtggc catcttagct gtccttgcaa
    11221 tgttgagctc ccgcgccgtt ccatgcttgg gataacagtt caaataaccg gtctgaatag
    11281 attgttccca agctacccct gtgcagagtg gatgcatctt tgagcaatgg tcgaggcatt
    11341 gcccaagagt agttgtgtgg attgcacagt cggtggttgt tggtgggaaa gagcagatat
    11401 caacccctgg catatcctga tcgcatatga tcttgaaatc aaggccgttc ccagaagttt
    11461 ggttcttcgt atttattcca ggacagtcgg atgagagcgg ctgtaattgt gtgctatttg
    11521 cgataccgag gatccaccca tccacactct ttatcatgcg cttagtaacg gcactgtctt
    11581 tcaggtagca gctcagccca tttgagtcaa atgccacagc tccacataat tttccgttga
    11641 attgcgtaca tagttcgaga cattccttga gatcattggc acctgtatgg gcaatatcgt
    11701 tatcgggtgt gtcagaattg cagtatagtg tgaactgcaa tccttcagcc gtggtgtaac
    11761 tcgtttctgc acaactgatt gcggttgtcg tccgggaagc cattcagagt ataagcagcc
    11821 acgacttttc tccggctttg tggataagta aatccacctt ggtagtgttg aataattagg
    11881 attgcagcct catttacaac atggaaggtt gtgttaaatg aaatattatc ggcccctgtt
    11941 cctttcatct cctctccctt gaatgtcccg aatgttgtcc cggctttggt agtgtagtcc
    12001 gaccctgcat cgatgcacta atactaaaca ggcaaaaact actcccaata gtccgtcgcc
    12061 ccaaaaccca tcaccatcaa caataccatc tagctttcaa cgcgatccaa ctgactactg
    12121 taattgagag gtctaactgg atttcaaggt ttgatccccc gcataatgag agctcttgat
    12181 acttcaaagc cttgatttga tgttgatatc cttctcagct cggcgttcac aaatggatgt
    12241 tccggcactt tgggtcgata ttgctggata ttgtaggtat gggggcggcc aaaaagcggt
    12301 tttccgggtt tccatacatg tcttctgcac gatgcaggca tgatacgtcc gcgttcaaca
    12361 cccatgaagc cctacctcaa ctccgttgtg aaacccgata gtcagtgtat gggctgtcgc
    12421 atttcgaaat taatgtttca acttggctgt agcactaacc gtgtctgctg gtttctatag
    12481 gtttacttga aacctatact tttccaaggt gcgtaaaatc aaggagttct tccggttcgt
    12541 ctcaactgct ttaatgacgt aactaccggc agaagagaat atagcgcaac attgagagga
    12601 cagaacggaa cgatcttttt cgctaagtca gattgcatga aaacactgtt ctggaaactg
    12661 tttgattcaa cacagagctt ccgatgtaga ttggctacga aatgaggccg cttaaatgtg
    12721 tctacaatca cacatctgat aaatactata tgtattacag ctctcaaact actcaacagt
    12781 atatgaatta atcatcgtag aatcttcctg gtgttttttc gaccatataa tgtgcagggt
    12841 cgagttgcaa aatctccaaa tcaggatcat gcctcgtaac gatacaatat tagcatcttc
    12901 atcgactgca agagctactg ataaatgaca cttacatttt gatctccctc tgtgaagtga
    12961 tgacagcgac agaaggacct gaactaccat gtatgggatc tttgactcgt ctcctaacgt
    13021 aacagtgctg tgcaactagc tcttgacgtt gggctgagct atactttgat tcacaacccc
    13081 atacaacata gcgaagcaaa ggacagaaac cggtttgatc taaataagag aaaagatctg
    13141 tgacgaattc atgtatgtaa tgaatcacag gatgttcaga ttggtattgg cggccaaacg
    13201 cgtggatcag tctggtctgt tgacgaagat gaagaattcg gagtttcggg agatgttcaa
    13261 atccttgcta tacaacacgt gagtagcttt ctttagaaac agagtaaaat ggtattggct
    13321 aatagcccag agaagatgca ttcccttggg taaaggggtt ggcatttcct ttaccatgca
    13381 acacgtgtaa cataccctaa cttctttcca atgttcccag gaagattcag agtcctctgt
    13441 agcaagacta tccgaagcta caaaggcaag ctcctctaga tttggacagt ccttgaaggc
    13501 gtatagcaaa actcgagatt ctccaaagat cggtatgtat ctaccgtaac cttctgacgt
    13561 gtggtcccag ctatgattgt ggagagaaaa cgagcgtagt atgcgtcctt tctgtcgcag
    13621 attggccaga gtagtgcctg gtagtctttc tacatcacct ggaggtgcat tccatccgat
    13681 atgcaaactt ttgagtttat cacagttccg ataaagaagc tccaggcact ggtccacatc
    13741 ctggctagag ctcccccgcc ttccagtcga tctgaacctg gagatgttcc attgacgatg
    13801 gggatgccat gcaggcattg ccaagtgcca ctagaaattc ccgcaccccg taacatcgca
    13861 ggatgctgag cctctttaga tggcaaacat tcggcagcca atatgaagaa attcccatat
    13921 ctagcggtaa cctgcataat gagagggctg taagattctc cagatgcgcc agactaattt
    13981 cattgccaaa acgcaacttg ttaaagacat cgacttgacg gaaatggctc tctacatgag
    14041 agaggtgaaa atggcgaggt gctagttcca gatgaagatt tttgacagtg ctatttcgtt
    14101 tgaaaaagtt ctccttcaag aaaaactcga agtcggattc agaagggaaa ctgttcggac
    14161 taccatatgt acgtatatcc atggtttgta gttttggaaa tacacctgta ctccattcat
    14221 ccagattggc gtgcaggtgc tgtaaggtgc caaagtgatg agcaagttca gtccaacagc
    14281 tagcgtctaa accggcagct tctgaagtga atctatgcag caggtgagca attttatcga
    14341 gagaaggtat tttctaagaa tcttcgacct gatatgcgta tcaattgtcc taattggaag
    14401 ctcgaatatc caagagaaaa atccacaaca aacaaaactc tgacgcaaaa gcatcatctt
    14461 acctaaatgt attcaatctc gcgtcatgga aaaagcgcaa gaacctactc agcatcgcgg
    14521 catctattgg gtattctgat ctagtgtcct ttcgctcacc accatggttc ccgacagttt
    14581 cgcgtcgtat agggtctcct tcggtctcta ttgacgcctc gaggggatat gtggaacaat
    14641 agcttctggc gtatccagca ccgtaaggct ttttgtgtga ctgaaatgct ttctcgcctt
    14701 ctcacaactg agaaggtttc cggggccatt gatctcgatc tttcgatata gatagggtag
    14761 agtaagctca tgaaggacat gtgaagtcaa gcagagagca ctgagatcag ctctattaga
    14821 aatcttattg tagctagtca gacaagatac aatatagtaa agttcctttg tattttgtgg
    14881 ttgcctaccg tttcgagaat cagagcgaaa acatcattgt tgagacctag gagtccaagg
    14941 cgagtgttac tttcacccat cacaatatct tcagtcatcg gtggcttttc aaggatactg
    15001 atttgcacca cgtactgcat acatgtatag gtggttatat ggtagaccaa aggctgagag
    15061 ataatggggc tgtgtaagtg agacttcacc aagtgcgacc taaacccgaa ttggcagcca
    15121 ccccactcca agaaccgcga catctatcgc ctgtacagac tgcatacatt ccacaccgcc
    15181 cggctccatt ccgctcacta tacgcatatg tgtttgtgta ctcatcaaag tgaatttatt
    15241 atatggttga tgacttgcaa cttgctgtat attttgtctt ctgctatata cgatgccggt
    15301 cctatactat aaataggata gaaggttata acagcatcaa gcgaagcaac acttacccta
    15361 tcttttctca agctcataat tctgttgtct cttgtttatc ttctaacact gttatgaatc
    15421 tgacgttcaa cgtttacgaa ttttctcgta attcaaacac attactagga cgacagctac
    15481 atatgaacac caattgcaga tgcgttcctc tctatatatt ctaaatctcc cccttcatta
    15541 ctaggggcga tttacattac ttcttattct tttcttactc ctttcacact tatattcact
    15601 cttatttcca cttcactctc accttatctt caccttacct tcaccttcgc cttcaccttt
    15661 accttcacct tcacctttac ctttaccttc accttcacct ttatcttact tttacttttt
    15721 aactttattt ctatatttat tattctacct acttgtctcc tccaccctct ctactagact
    15781 ttacttaagg atataatagt actagctgca gcggcactga accgattcga tgttttcttc
    15841 tcgcccagcg tcaatgcccc cagtaagaag gtttggttgt ttcagctctt tcattaccat
    15901 tgtgaccgct ctggatatat cacagattgg agatagagag attgtgtcag ctgcacctag
    15961 cattcgagct ttcacccttc cattatcgct acaacagcga acggctctcg tgtaagcctt
    16021 gggctcaagg tatacggagc tcatgagcct ttcaggcatc aaacatcaaa catcaaacgg
    16081 taagccagca acagctttcc ctaacatacc ccctttccct gagcactcgg ccacagccac
    16141 cctcttatgt cactgagttt gaaccctttt caacggggac aacatcgcga gtcccatcca
    16201 gcctgtctgg tgagtacaat ttcaggaccc tgaactttcc catcacatct cgactttgaa
    16261 aatcgctttt ccaatatacc ccgcaaacct tgcatgtaat gcaatcgtca gggttgccca
    16321 gataggttcg agtacgagct gcccccaccg aagcgagcac gcagtggcgc caaagttcaa
    16381 actctccctc acctcaccta cctatctgca catctatttc ccatacgaaa ttttcggcag
    16441 cacagcctga atactcctga aatgtatata taaagggtct cgagcgtcac ggatattctc
    16501 catcgcaaat acaattcact cattccctct taaccatcac actcgtttca aacattactt
    16561 ttcggcaact tggaagccag tccaaatctt ctcgctctcg aaaatcacga cccattctac
    16621 tacataaaca ccaaaaccac aatcatgcgc cccttcaccc tcatcacctt cctcttcgcc
    16681 gccaccgcca tcggtgcccc cgtcgctatc gccgaaggcg tagacctcat ccccgtcgtc
    16741 aactccgtag gcggggagct ctcgagcgga ttgtccaagc gcgcaatcgc gcagattcaa
    16801 actggggaac aagttgaagc gcagggtgcg gcaatcaagc gcgaggaggc tgagaacaag
    16861 ggcgatgcgg ggtcgttggg ggatgttgtt aagggtacgt tgggtaaatt ggtgcagtag
    16921 agattgcaga taagtttgag gtgtggaata cagtggggtt tagggtggag ttttgattaa
    16981 aaatggggtt ttgctggcgt tgggggtgga atggagggag catacgatat ttgggaaggc
    17041 agagaatgtg taatttttgg tactacaagg ggtttgggtg ttggtcgggg agttgggggt
    17101 cggcgttggg gcatttgtat actatctaca gaaaagaatc gaccagtggg tgggtaatcg
    17161 agggcgacta gtatgtcatt ctaattgtaa taccccgcgc acaaacggat attgctgtta
    17221 ctattatttt caccattccc gtgctttcaa tggaactgga ccacggcttg acaaatgtat
    17281 ggttcttttc ctgcaccttc gtacgttttc aatcatgctc gcctgcaata tcactacaga
    17341 aactccctct atgtgccact atactaactt ctttctactc atgccaaacg tttacttcaa
    17401 caccagatac acaaatagcc aaagccatgc cgctagaccc aaactccgcc cttcatccat
    17461 gtacccaaga gataggtaaa agaaacgata atagcgctcg gtaaaccaga catgcatcgt
    17521 acactgcttc tgcattaccg tctcccccac cacttcgcgc cacctttaag gcccgctcta
    17581 tgctccgacc cagcatactt tttctcctct tcttcccata cctcccgctc gaccctcctt
    17641 ctcgctgaaa aagctcttgc aaatcgccaa gcctcggtgt ccaccaagtt ccaagcctcc
    17701 acctccctga ccttttgcgt gagggggtcc tcgctctgct tgtccccgac tgtagacagg
    17761 accttcctcg cattctctaa tcgcttgtct tcgctccgaa ggtacctttc ttcctctatc
    17821 ttgacacctt cgatgggcgt gggatcccgt ggactagagg aagtggtgct aggcaggttg
    17881 aagccaaaga tccattcgag gtctgtctgg gtggtgcgtt ccgcggtgag ccagagagag
    17941 gaagaagctt ttccgggaga ggcgacttga tgtttaaaga agagtatccg gtagtcttcg
    18001 ctatgagagg ggccgaggat ggcgcttgta agagcggtga gccagatgtt gcgggaagtt
    18061 tccttaagta tgaattcaga agtaaagtcg tcccgcgtgt agtgaagaga ggtgagggtg
    18121 tacgggtggg gcactgtgcc gatggagtag agcgtggatg cgtttttgta ggaagacgat
    18181 agtttgaaag ggaggggctt gcttgaatcg cagggcttgc agctcgatcg gttaggaggg
    18241 catgatttcg gcatgggcgt gcttgggcat cgggtcagat tgcggcccag ctcgatagct
    18301 ccgatggtga gggcagtcgt gtgctctggt aggggtttca cgatggcgac tccatcggca
    18361 tggatctctt ggaatgtcaa atgcagatga gagttgatca ggtcggcaag aaggtcaatg
    18421 cctttggtct cggtagtgtt gccgagctgt tcactgaccg ttttgtactg tttctcgatg
    18481 acttcctttg tatagtaagc aatgccattc gccttcttgt ccaccgctat atcagctggc
    18541 tgcagattga ccatgatgcc tccgtcttgt gtggccaatc tcgcaatctt gtccttgttc
    18601 gcagtcacgt tccggagtag agggctattg acagctgctt tgatagcatc gtcgacagca
    18661 gcatgttcgc cgaaaaagat gcccttctgc aacgaatcga ccctggacag cttgggaaac
    18721 tcgtttcgcc tcaaaaagct gagcattggg ttgtcgtaag cggccatggg caaggccagg
    18781 tagtgggcaa ggatgccacc gcccatggcg ccccaggcac accatcgctc aatctccagc
    18841 tcgatgtcag cgtccaactt gatgcgctgg accaattcgt actgcgggtg caactcggcg
    18901 tccttgtgcg acaagaccac tggcctgaag ccttgtgccc accatgcctt ccgccatgcc
    18961 aaaaccaatc tgttctctgc ttctgtgaat gcctttgttt gcttcggttt cggctcgtag
    19021 taggtgaaga ttttggggcg gtcgaccaaa ggcggcagca cggcgcggtt ctcgtcgagt
    19081 gtgattttgt gggagaaggc gctcttccat ctaaagtcgc tgagccagct gatggcgccg
    19141 taggagctgg cagcggagct gtttgcctgc tcgggggctt gtgggcaggg ggccgaacac
    19201 gtcgggcacg ggcagcttgg gcaggtctgg tagactgggc agctcggtgg gcagcttggg
    19261 gatgtggttt ttgaggtcag acagatcggg caggtcgggc aggtgcgggt ccttgacggc
    19321 gtccttgacc tgctcgtagg tgggtatgcg gtcgggcgac ggggcaccaa gggtatacag
    19381 ggtgaccagg aagagaaaga cgcagacgaa gagcagctgg aagcgacgcg gaggcatgcg
    19441 cagggcgagc gggcggccca ggaaggtgtg ctgggtgggc attgtgggta ttgcgggcag
    19501 ggatctatcg ggcgcagcga ggacagggaa cggggattca attatcgcag catggggtca
    19561 tcgggtcgtc gtcgtcgtcg tcgtctggaa gagaatcgtc gccctgcacg aagtcgcccc
    19621 taggaagaag ggaagaagaa gagcgagttg cgtacggaga cgccgcgggc ctagcgccga
    19681 aggagcaact gatagggata gatacctggg tcgtctagcg gcaccgcgca ggaggacaga
    19741 cgtactgttg tacgaatacg caaatacgcc agcctcgtcg agaacagggc gccatctgca
    19801 atcccgccgt gtgggcgatg cgctagtcta gagagaagac gctgccagca gtttgcatag
    19861 ggctgaagcg gagcggggcc ggcagcggcg acaccccgga ttccacacgt acctggttct
    19921 gggtaggtaa gaaatagact accggtagat accgtagtca ttggttccga tgtcgcatga
    19981 gtcgccaaaa ttttggctac atgcccatcc catcgcgtca taccctccgc ggctacacac
    20041 gagcggggag tcatactcgt agaagaaatt gcatcctccc tttgcttctg acacatacct
    20101 ccttgcacct gctccaatta atctatacac atacttgtag acaccgatat aaaaaccacc
    20161 ctgtagccat ccgctgcccc gccgcacacg cgacccctcc tccatccctc ccagtcaccc
    20221 ttcaccaggc attgcgccgc cattgagcac agccatgacg agcatccccg atcccaccgc
    20281 tgatttgagc tggtctgatt tcaaggggcc catccacgag atattcgccg ccaatgcccg
    20341 ccgccatcca gaccgcccat gcgtcgtaga gacggcaaca agcaagacgc ccgagcgcaa
    20401 attcacatac aaacacattg ccgaggcgac agccatatta gcacaccatt ttgtgcagaa
    20461 tggcatccag cgcggcgacg tggtcatgat cttcgcccat cgcggcgttg acctcgtggt
    20521 tgccatcatg gccgtcctgg cagccggtgc caccttctcc gttctggacc cattgcaagt
    20581 ctacagccct caccttccct gttccgtctg ctaacatgcg accagatacc cccggaccgc
    20641 caatgcatct atctcgaagt ctcccagccc cgcgccctcg tagtcattga caaggccaca
    20701 caggaggcag gacctctttc ggaacaggtg cgcaactaca tagccgagaa cctcgatctg
    20761 cggacagaag tcccagcgct acagcttcgg gatgacggca ccctggtcgg cggtggcaaa
    20821 gacggcaagg acgttctgga cgagcagcaa aatctcaaga cggagctgcc tggcgtgctg
    20881 gtcgggcccg actcgacccc tacactatcc tttacctctg gatccgaagg caaacccaag
    20941 ggtgtcaagg gcaggcattt ttcgctgacc cactacttcc cctggatggc cgaaactttt
    21001 ggactgtctg aaaatgacaa gttcaccatg ctgtcaggca tcgcccacga tcccatacag
    21061 cgcgacatct tcacacccct attcttgggc gctcagttgc tagttcccag caaggaggat
    21121 atccagcacg agaagctggc agaatggatg cgcaaatacg gtgccactgt gagccatctc
    21181 acgccggcta tgggtcaaat tctggtcgga ggtgcctcgg ccatattccc aagtctccat
    21241 cactctttct ttgtcggtga cttgctcatt aggagagact gcagaaggct gcagaatctc
    21301 gcgcccaacg tccgtatcgt gaacatgtac ggaaccactg agacgcaaag agcagtcagc
    21361 tactacgaat tgccaagtgc aagcgaggca ccagagttcc tcgacacact gggtgaggtc
    21421 atccctgcag gccggggaat gaacaacgtt cagctgttgg tcgtggaccg ggaggacaga
    21481 aataagatct gtgagcctgg aaagagcggc gaaatttatg tgcgagctgg tgggctggcc
    21541 gaggaatacc tggggcttcc tgatctgacc gccaccaaat tcgtcgacaa ctggttcgtc
    21601 gacaacaaga aatgggtgga tgaggacaag cagaaagttg aagctcaagg tgcggcagag
    21661 ccgtggcgcg acttctacaa gggaccgcgg gacaggctat accgttccgg tgacttggga
    21721 cactatgggc cagacggaaa tgtccactgc accgggcgcg ttgacaacca ggtcaagatt
    21781 cgaggtttcc gtattgagct cggcgaaatc gattctcacc ttgctgcaca cccgttggtc
    21841 cgtgaaaacg tcacgttgct gaagcgtgat gcttacgaag agccaactct cgtcagtaag
    21901 ttgtttttca tggattacat gttagtacat gtctaatggt ataggttaca tcgtccccga
    21961 gatgaagcgg tggtaccagt ggcttgaaga acgaggtgtt agtgaaagct caaccgaaga
    22021 tacgagcatg gttgcaatgc tcaagcgatt caaatacctc agggacgacg tgcgagagca
    22081 tctcaagaag aagctccctg cttacgccgt tccatctact gttgttccgc tcattcgatt
    22141 tcccttaaac cccaatggga aaattgatcg gccagccctt cctttcccag agcccgctca
    22201 actggcagca gccggtgcca ggagaccttc tcagcttggc aaggctctaa cacccaccga
    22261 aaagatcatg gccggtatct gggccgatct ccttggcgac cgtggtgtca ccgctgagac
    22321 catgagcggt agcgactcct tctttgacct tggaggccac agtattgttg cacaacaact
    22381 gttcttcaag atacgacagc agtggaagga catagatgtt cccatgaaca ccattttcca
    22441 gtatccaacc ctccgaggtt tctcgtctag catcgaccaa gcgcaggatc ctatcggtct
    22501 tcgtcttgac actgcagagg ctattgacga tgacccagaa gatgaggatt actctgctga
    22561 cgctagggat ttggccaaac agttgagcaa tttcaagacc aaggagccct tgcagccagg
    22621 tcaggagata cacaccttcc tcactggtgc caccgggttt ttgggtgcat acgttctacg
    22681 cgatctcttg tcgcgacctg gaaaggtcac ggttctagta cgagccaaag acgctggggc
    22741 ggcgatgggt cgcattcagc aaacatgcca ggcatatggt atctgggatg actcgtggca
    22801 atcacgcatc acagcactgg ttggcaacct ggagacgtca aatttcggcc tagctccaga
    22861 cgtttggaac cagctcgccg attccgttga cgttgtgatt cacaatggcg cactcgtgca
    22921 ttgggtactg ccttactcta ggctgcgcgc accaaacgta gaaagtacca tgactgctct
    22981 gtccctctgt gcagtcggaa aggcgaagaa cttcggtctg gttagctcta catctgttct
    23041 agacacggat cactacgtca agctgtctga aaagagccta tccgaaggtg gtgcgggtgt
    23101 tccagaatcg gatgatatgg aaggctcgcg caagggtctt gggactggtt acggtcagag
    23161 caaatgggct gctgagtacc tcactcggga ggcaggcaag aagggattga gcggctgcgt
    23221 gattcgtcct ggttatgtta ctggcgatcc ggaaaccggc acgaccatca cagacgattt
    23281 ccttgtccgc ctgttgaagg gctgtgtcca gcttcagtcc cggccggata tctccaacac
    23341 catcaatatg gttcccgtca cgcatgtagc acgtgttgtc gtcgcctcat cgttcaaccc
    23401 gcccctttca cctattggcg ttgcgcagat tacctctcac ccacgcatca cgatcaacac
    23461 gttcgttggt gtgctcgaga aatacggata caaggtgccc cagatttcgt accccgagtg
    23521 gaagaagaac atggaagcgt actgcgcaga tcagagcggc gcaaaggagg aacacgccct
    23581 gttgccactc taccactttg tcacgggaga cttgccagcc gataccaagg cgccggaact
    23641 cgatgacaag aacgcagcgc aggcattaaa gaaggatgtg gaatggacaa accaggactg
    23701 gagcgcgggc ggtgctgtga cggaagagac tgttggcgtg tatgtgagct acttgattga
    23761 acttggtttc atgccaaagc ccgagggcaa gggaccttca gaattgccaa cggcgagatt
    23821 gaccgagagc atgaaggagg gaatgaacaa ggttggtggt agaagaggtg tttaagatgc
    23881 cttttccatg tagaaaagct gtgctgggtt aaagatactg tatagagaaa aggttcaagg
    23941 cgcagagatt actatgatgt gtgaaaacac aaggacaaat agtatttgca atcaaataac
    24001 ggatgttatt ttatattcaa ttataattca gtattacaca tgaggaatgc tcgagtgctt
    24061 gactgggagg cgtggaggat gggatggccc cttgctagtg atgccaccag cgctagtcgg
    24121 caatcgatga ccttttcaga ctgccttttt cggaagtttg gctgaataat gcgtcaaccg
    24181 tcgtcatccg ccgagaccaa aacttcaacg ccgatatacc gagctcgccg tcgcatacct
    24241 ccagacatct ttcgcctccg atctcagcaa tttctcgaca atggcagcac ctgcagtatc
    24301 acgctcggcc atgcgcgcag tgacccgagc tactccatca ctacgaccac aggcctccaa
    24361 agtcgcttcc cgttgtctgc accagaaagc atcccccatc acatcttcgc cgttccagca
    24421 aagaccacgg atacagaaat ggagtcgcgg tgttcccatg gtgatacctc aacagtccaa
    24481 gcgcaccatg ttcatccaga cagaatctac ccccaacgca gatgtacaaa gcccctcccc
    24541 gcctgcatct acctctcctc tgacgttccc aggccctcaa attcaaccca aaccagcgcg
    24601 tcctccctga gaacatctct tcgtccttcc tcgaatacct ctccccgcgc tccaccctcg
    24661 ccccgcccca cccctcaccc ctcgccgccc agctcctcaa catcgacggc gtcacctctg
    24721 ttttcttcgg cgtcgattac atcaccgtca ccaaggacag cgccacacca tgggcacacg
    24781 tcaagcccga ggctttcgcc atcatcaacg aattcatggt atcgggacag cccacggtcg
    24841 ccacggtgga ggatcgcgcg ggggaagctg gccaggacgg cacggagcgc gattcgcttg
    24901 cgtacgatga ggcggatgac gaggtcgtcg gcatgatcaa ggagctactg gagacacgcg
    24961 tgcggcctgc gatccaggaa gacggtggcg atattgagtt ccgtgggttc caggacggac
    25021 aggtgttgtt gaagctgagg ggagcgtgtc gtacgtgcga ttcgagcact gtgacgttga
    25081 agaatggaat tgagtctatg atgatgcatt atattgagga ggttaagggc gtgcagcagg
    25141 tcatggacga ggaggaggag atcgcgatga aggagtttgc gaagtttgaa gagaagctga
    25201 aagcgcaaaa gggaccggat gcggtggcag gcacgggtgg gaaggggact ttggactttg
    25261 ctgaaggatg aacgggttgt ggatagcgag gcgtagtaga ggctggtata ttggtattac
    25321 gcacttggag tctcaggaac aggatcacat atctcggtct tgtcctaaaa agatggtttc
    25381 gtcatgtcta tacctaatga catccatcac atctatatca tctagatatt tgtacaacag
    25441 taatgaagcc atgagcgaga aagaacaaat cccttcaatt tttcacccct tcgtaccttg
    25501 ggctcgtcaa gccgtaccat tcactatact tcaaatccaa aatctcaatc tgtcaaaacg
    25561 aaggctatat taacatatca tcgagagcta cttgagtccc tatcaagtta tctgttacga
    25621 ccacatatct tccccgaact gcaagatatt tgcaacctat tcaatgccga atacatattg
    25681 gctacatctg aaagatgtgg atgaaatcat gataggctat aagatccagt aacacattcc
    25741 taaagactta ttattaggat tcccacgcat gtccaacaaa cagatctatc tatacatgca
    25801 tgtatgctag tacgcatatc atgagaaaaa aatgcatcaa acaagcaaca actctctctt
    25861 tgcgaggcgt acacgtaaga agtaccgcga agtccgtcca ggtatctttt acccccactc
    25921 cttcacacct cagtacgggt atccaaaagt caaaatccta ctcaaatcct acccaactcg
    25981 acacgttcct tcctccatcc cacccgccca cgcaccccca ttctaacatc ggctacagcg
    26041 ttgccaaccg ggatcccatc catcttcccc gaaacccggc tcacctcacc tcacctcaca
    26101 caattaccca gccaacgtcc gggcccgacc cggcaaccgc cctcgcggcc tccgtgccgt
    26161 gcacaccctg tcctgtcaca tcccgttctg cctagcacgc acaaaacacg cgcacgtcac
    26221 ccatctagca gggcgccgaa acgaaccgag atgcaccggg ccgggcggac atcgcgggaa
    26281 ttgctgcatc tagcgggtgt ggatgcgaac gcgagggcgg gtctgcgtgt ttggggattc
    26341 atgtagatga gtgggtgcgt gggtgcatgg gtgcgtgggt cgctgggcgg gttgatgtag
    26401 cctacatatt taggtatgta tttacggtga atatatgccg agatgaatgc ctaggtgcag
    26461 gtaggtatgc aggtgtgggt tcggagaaat caaatgtggt ggctagcacg gcgggcagat
    26521 cgagagggtg ggattgcgag gaggatcgtg agagtcggca gcatgtatgc gggagcgagt
    26581 gggtatgact caagtgttga aggtaagtca gggttagaag tgtgaaagta gatatggaag
    26641 gtagataggg aaggttggat aatcgaggac acgtttgcct taacattttc aagggccgga
    26701 tgggaggagg tgatgagaaa agctacggaa aaggggcgtg acaggtgttg gattgtctcc
    26761 acgacaaaag catacttgtg gcggtatagc ctgtggccac tgacgtgtat tataccatca
    26821 tacattcttt cctaggtcaa atttgtacag ctatcaatac tcattccatt catctcatat
    26881 gaaaaatttc atgcgtccta taaattttca cctttcaatc tcttcgttag caccttaggg
    26941 actcgcactt attcactata catactcatc ttcaacctta cgatcaagca cctgtcattc
    27001 tgacacagcc ataaaataat caccactttt tgtgattttc tcatataatc aatatatcat
    27061 ggagtgacgc gtattttcct cgtcgactta gatacctttc ctttgcgttt agggctgaag
    27121 gatgagccca agacaacgat gattcagtgg tgccttggcc tggggcctat gtccatccgc
    27181 ccttggtcag aaaacagagg aattcgaatg aacagatagt gcgggggata tacgagggct
    27241 gtaaataatt atatgtatac attagactaa caatgtgcat gctcacttcg gtcttggatg
    27301 gcaaacgagg aaaaaaaggt aagaggaaca agggagagat gtagtggttt cttctacgta
    27361 aaggaaagta aaggtttcag aggcacatta ttgctctact atcatattcc gtgaaacatc
    27421 tactcagcat cttctccgtc gagtatattg gtattggcaa taattcgcga ttggagaaaa
    27481 atgtgtgcta gatagacact agctattgca aatgtgttgt cacgctctcc aatcaccttg
    27541 cgattcccaa tccaaccaca ccaggggaaa atatccgcaa cctgtaacct ttccattaag
    27601 ccatgccctc gcgccacacg cacgcattcc tctcgataca gtccggtaaa agtccaggga
    27661 aggcaacggc gtgctgacta cgtaccatgt acttacccaa tgtgctacgc ccgtgcagga
    27721 ggcgtagaaa acgccccaca tgcatgtgcc cccgatccgt ttgttttgct ttgctttgct
    27781 tgcacatcaa cggttctgga ctttgcaatc gatccagcga catggctcgg ggtccaccga
    27841 cagacagcgc gctcgagcgg gtcccgtgcg tgcgtgcaag tgggtcagtg tgagcacgag
    27901 ttagcgcatg caacgcaagg gaggcggcag acgacagaca accgcttcgg caaaggcata
    27961 tgagcagaac aaaatcccac gccaacaccg cataaagcaa tggttattgg ggggagacat
    28021 gttccagccg tgtgaggtgt gatggacgcc taccatcgtg cagccactgg cttgctacgc
    28081 tcgattgagc agtgacctga gtaggtcgta gcgtacgtct ccctcgtgga accgtgcctt
    28141 gaacacgtgc ccggctttcc agaagcaaag agagatggtg caggcgttgc ccaatccatc
    28201 tcgaaggact cccacgcttg tcttgccttg cttcggcgac gcgcctcttg cgcaaactgc
    28261 attgcgctgc actgcacggc gctcatgctg tgcaacgtgg gatctcgcat gtgggtgaac
    28321 tttggggccc gccaccgctt ctggcgggcg ggaaatctca acctagcatg tggtgtaccg
    28381 cggagtggcg tgccggggtt acagaccgcc gtcgatatac aggttttcat ttacttttgc
    28441 tcctcctttc aggaggcgta tcctgacata gacggaccct gcgaaggtaa attctgtagc
    28501 agcccaaaac cggggttgta caacagagta agttgaaaag cataggggca aaattactct
    28561 tatcagttgc atggcgtgcg gaaggcaacg ggcacctgac gcccgaggtt cgtgctatgg
    28621 tagacagaca ggcggcagaa aggtgtgcgg acgcacactc ggacgcttca ggcaggcaat
    28681 agctcctaga tttggcgtgc gaataaatca gcaaggcctg aacagggaga cccgagaaca
    28741 aaaggagaag ttgcattgaa acagccccgg ggagagtaaa cctttgcgtg actctcctgt
    28801 cagatcgtgg gctggcaatc tcaacccaac caaaacccgc atgttcggta tacatgccgt
    28861 gagcgttggg tcggcccgag tccgtgccgg atgaacgcgg aaatgaggca aaggattgct
    28921 tgcgagaccg cgtaagacgg ctgatcgacg ccatagcgtt tttcgaaacc agaacaggtt
    28981 catccatggc tataattatg acgttctatg gactgttaat ctcatccgca tccccattcc
    29041 tgcttcgtgt ccgaaagggc ggcggggaaa gctgtccgcc agccaaagga tactgcgtct
    29101 tgcccgtctc agaaccggct agtggatggg tggtcgacta tgggactatt tgtgccacca
    29161 gagggcatat cgaaagaaga ttggaaaaaa gcatctctga gatttcgtag gccacggccg
    29221 agggcttccg atgtccgtgc tgctgtcggc tcaaattggt cgctggtggc acggaatgag
    29281 agctgaggcc tggccggtga agtattcacc atcaaatcag tagaatcagg gagtgatcat
    29341 cttgcatgag agaggatgtc gacaaacaat aaaccagaga gcattaacgt tcttactcgc
    29401 cgcctgctcc ctaccaatga tgcctgtagc tcgtagcgca cgaacactct tcagccaccg
    29461 ccgattccga ttccttcgag gcccgcgcag cgtcagtgtt ccactcacct cagcctcagc
    29521 aaaaaagcaa atgatttgcc aagcgcttag gcggaggcgg ggaggaccgc tgtgccctaa
    29581 aacctcacgc gccccataat tccagagcct ggtcgtctct attcccagag ccggtgcaaa
    29641 ggtcaccctg atccgtctgc aagatgagta tccggataaa cgccactgtc aacgaagctc
    29701 gtgccgctgc tggacattcc aaagagcagt gggatcgatt ctacgtgagt gttttgaagt
    29761 tgcagaggac ggtgtgccaa gctgacctcc aagttcataa ccaaagatga agccaagcag
    29821 ctttccgagg cgcattcaga ctggaccaga tggatactga ttcctgccaa cgagaaagat
    29881 ttgatgctgc accgcatcaa cgggcggctg gctgccgagg gaataccgga ggtggagatg
    29941 atcattctga agtggagagt gtcgcagctc ctgagggata tccagcgaaa atatggtacg
    30001 tcgtgcgtat ccccgccttt atctatgctg agttgctgtc gcttgcatac gcgccctgca
    30061 tgcgaacgta gctaattata ttgaacgctt agccgaaggt agcatgattt ccggaatgtc
    30121 aacaactgga tcacagacgc aagccgagag tagcacacag cagccgcaga gtcctcagcg
    30181 ctccgagtcg tcgacaagtg agacgcgagc gtacgatcct atccgcgaca tttagaccag
    30241 acgcaaccga ggagagatag tggaaggata cctgccgccg tttcgctcag gaccgcagcc
    30301 ccaaaggaaa attaccagtt ctgggccgag tgcgtgtacg tgatggcacg acagacaggg
    30361 ccacgaaagt catgcaagct ctagaaaaac acaatcaggc gggacgagac gaccaacctg
    30421 ggactggatc tgcctgtacc gcagggttga aatgaggatc cgcgagacaa gcgtcgaaag
    30481 atactctggc attcgcaaga gcgttgtgaa gtgggagacg tttaggaggc ggagacgatg
    30541 gatcggctcg gttacaccat ttgagaataa ggttggctgt atgttgcaca aaaggtcggt
    30601 acgagtctgg tggctgaaac ccatttattt ggtatctcat aacctttcag cctgtcacct
    30661 tccttttggt gtccccatcg cggtctcttc ttttcttttt ccccccgtgt ggttcccatg
    30721 gtcgcacccg gtcaacccgt gttcaatttc ctcacgagcg tccatcccca tgtacgagtg
    30781 acgctccact ctaatgtctc ccagtacgtt acactcaagc ttcacatatt ctccaagggc
    30841 cgtcgtacgg acatccacag tctgaccgtt tcactcttcg cacccctctg ccgtgccttt
    30901 ccacgtatgg agccagtttg gatgtttaca aagagttgga gcggtcaaaa gctatattta
    30961 cagggtgtgg cgttgcgtgt ggacggctac atgacgctgg cgcacacagt caatggtgca
    31021 aagctaccgg atcaaaggct gcatggacgt gagctgcatg agaggcggct ctgcaacccg
    31081 tgcttctggg aagtcgagat aagaaacagt caagatgcgg aagctaggca gttagtttct
    31141 gccatcatcc cagccgcgta ccaaacttta accacgaaaa tgttcccatg caccatccct
    31201 gctctcccga gtcagccaac cctgccacgt cgtgaacatc agcctgccat gctctgtggc
    31261 gtcaatatat cgtggaggat agaggcgaga ggctgggtgc gggcctgtcc ctgctggtca
    31321 ggtgcaggcc gcaagctcag ccacttgttg ccatatgtga tctcgggtgg ggccatgcac
    31381 cgccatcctg agatcctgag cagcagaatt gattcgaagc tatgcatgtc ctaaagccat
    31441 gttcaaagcg aagcatcatt tcgtgaggct gccgaaaaga cgtgaacatg gggcggcagt
    31501 acatcagggc tgcaacatgc agtgccagca tacaacatgg actttagagt cctggtataa
    31561 ttgctatatc ctgaccgtat tcgatccgtt caagaatgga ccgtgatatg tgttcctatc
    31621 atcgactcgt gtctcttagt gttcgtaaca tttcttctat gctgccatgc caaacccggc
    31681 ctcgatgcca gccgccttga aggccttcgc tttgcgagaa tccaccgctt tcctctggtt
    31741 tttctgagct tctgccagct ccctcacttg ctcttcgggg gcaaacttgg cgcccttcgg
    31801 ttcgtcttcc cggtcaagat ctacggttgc gcaaatggtg acgttttcac ctcgtattgt
    31861 catgagaccc ggcagtttga catcgcagat gagccacttc ggggctggag agtcggttga
    31921 tgcttcagga ttgcgcgccg ctatccgctc ggcgcattct gtgaggacca ggttcgctgc
    31981 tcccgttagc agacggtccc ccactgagcc atgcggtcaa cgtaccaaac tgatcgtatg
    32041 agcgtaggat gcctatgtat tccttttcgt ctcggagcaa gacgtctacc ttctctgttg
    32101 ggtgtcagcg tcggtggcag gtcaagctgc gcagatgtac atactgtcga ccatgtccag
    32161 aagcatcgaa gacgtcagga aggcttgcgg cggaaggtcc acggggagga tgggttgggc
    32221 agacggcgcc cgtccgccgc ccaatgcatt cggcgggagc tgctgtggcg gcggtgtagc
    32281 attgtatacc cctccataac ctgttggggg cgtcagtatt tggcagttcc aggcaagtgc
    32341 aaaaggaagc gtcgcaccaa tggcttgtgg agggtgactc ggagcttcga ccaggacgtc
    32401 ttggtgcgtt tgctcctgct gcgagcgctg gagcatctgg ttgaagctca tgggcatgtt
    32461 tggctgggct cccgcggggc cattctgtgg gatgttcgag ttgtaggaca tggtgggcag
    32521 tcccgcgtcg cggcgaagat gcaggcggag aggaatcagc gaagtcgaga attagacaag
    32581 aatggagcca gcatggcgag acgtgcaaga ttccgtctgc cttcactttg cgtgttgcgc
    32641 cctggcagca ccgcttcttc cacgcttcag tcgcgagaac agccgcgcta gtgactaagc
    32701 aggcccagag acggacctca gcccgcgctt ctcgaggacg cacactgcgg gcatgcctaa
    32761 gtaattgcca ttgcccattt tgtgtcatcg caagtgcatt ctttggtgct gtgcattgtc
    32821 tgggtccgcg ttgggaccat ggccccccat ccgtcgcgcc atgctctagc catctattct
    32881 atcgcgtgtt gagtgtctgc ggggacggaa cccccagcac ttagcctgga tgatacgtca
    32941 ccagggacca tacatatatt tacgaggtgc ataaggggga gcaattcaga ggcagactcc
    33001 acgcttttcc attcttgggg gactcatcct atttgccatc ttgagaacac catggatttc
    33061 tcccgctatg tcaatccttc acctcacgat aattccagaa tcgccggctt tgtgcgagcc
    33121 ttcagacaca gatggattgc accgccaaag ccaaccgacg actcctacga gggtcgcact
    33181 gtcatcgtca ccggtgcatc gtcaggtctc ggacgtgagg ctgcggccaa gtttgcagct
    33241 ctgggtgctt ccaaggtcat cctcaccgca agagatgcac acaagggcga ggccgccaaa
    33301 gacgacattg aagcacgcct cggtcgaaag caccagctgg aagtatggga gctggacatg
    33361 aactcgtacg acagcattgt cgcttttgcc cagagagccg gcgaactaga tcgcctcgat
    33421 gttgtcattc tcaatgctgg cgtccacaga gccaaatttg ggaccgcaca atacggctgg
    33481 gaagaggacc tccaagtcaa tgcgctgtca tcgactttgc ttgccatact gctgctgcct
    33541 aagctgaaag ccaccagacg tttctctgag aagatccctg tgctcgaatt tgtcaattct
    33601 ggaggccatc agttcgccat cgtgaccaaa gaaacccaaa acgaaccgag catcctcgaa
    33661 cactacaacc agcccgagca gttcaaagcc tggcgccagt acagtacttc caagcttttc
    33721 cagatgtacg caatggctag attggcgagt gatacgtcgt ccggagacgt gatcattacg
    33781 tccgtctgtc ctgggcctgt cacctctgat attggacgcg attactcggc tcggagtcca
    33841 atcatggcag ccatggccat gtggattctt ggactctttt tctttcacac gcccgaaatt
    33901 ggggcaaact cattggtgag cggagcgagc caaggcgaga tgcttcacgg cagattttgg
    33961 aaatatgata ccgtcatgcc ggtcgcgcca acactttcgg ggaagagaat aagagagttg
    34021 gccagcgggt atgggcggag atgctggagg cgttgaagaa agacggtgta catatagaga
    34081 tgtaggggag ggctgggtga tgttgggcgc tgaaagccag agtagagctt gtccgatgaa
    34141 agctttggta ggttagtgca agtatcacaa ctactaaaat gcaagtacaa gggcccggag
    34201 tcccagtgga aatatctgtg cttgtaggct ttttctgtaa atcattgtac atggtgtgtt
    34261 tgtccggctg ggcattctgc tactatctat ttcgggcgac atggcgatcg cttgtctggc
    34321 gcgcgggcgg aatgacgttg gtgctgggtc tcatgcgccg tcaaacattc aagccgtaac
    34381 ggcctgccca tgcctgtcat gcctgcactg cctgcactgt gctcctggtt ataatccgcc
    34441 taatactgat tttcgcccca ggcgctcggc tgatgccaaa accgcgactt cgaaagccct
    34501 ccctccgcgg cactgcatcc ctccttcgct acctgttccc acacacaagc cagcgggcac
    34561 gcgctcacct gtccaagttc cgccacgaga ccctcccgac gctcaagcac cgcacgcagt
    34621 ctcgcatata caagtacatc gtctaccgcc aggctctcaa gctccagaag aaaccgggca
    34681 tcctccagcg actgcgcggt cagaccagaa agctcctagg cagcagccgt ctcgaacatg
    34741 aagccaggct gcgacgcgag aagctgacca agactgcgac acgcggagag cccgggggca
    34801 cagaaatgag ctaccaagac agctatgcgc cacgagagcc cggcgcccgg aggaggaagc
    34861 tggcaggcta cctgaaggcc gccaacgagc tgcgccagac gtaccagcag caatatgcac
    34921 ccaattggag caggtctgaa gccaactacg actatgagga cgacacgcca gggagctttc
    34981 ccgacgctgc catcgtgcgc agcggggacg aggagatgat cctgttcccc agctatgcgc
    35041 gcaagcacat caagagaaag gtaaggaccg ccgcggcaag cgtccaactt ctctgctgac
    35101 atatgaagcc ggatgcggag ccaggaacca tacaggaagt ccccggtgac ggtcgtgacg
    35161 tccgagactc gactggcgca ggcgatgcag agttctggaa gcagcagtgg gacagctacg
    35221 aggacgacaa tgccgtggtc gacgtggacg tgagaggctg gatatattcg ccacacaagg
    35281 gccagatgtc taggaagcag cgactcttca ttggactggc gcgccagctc gtcggaatcc
    35341 agcctccgcc agccggcaca cagccatcga gcgcatctga gagcccccgc accagcagag
    35401 accctagtcc aggccatctc acccaccgag agcgcgcaca aattcgccag gcccagcggg
    35461 atgagcagct cacggccaag gaggctgacg agatattgag gaaaggcgag caagaggctg
    35521 ccgcagcggc caagggggcc tacagtgaaa agccttcaga tgatgcagac agcatacgcg
    35581 agtatcgtac gcagagcccg gggctgcgca gtctctcgca cagcgcgtca agcagttcgc
    35641 tgaaaagcac cgacaacatc acttcgttgc agaagcgggc gtcgtggaac caaccagccg
    35701 atatgagtcc ttctgaactt gctgaagccc attcacgcct catggcacga ctgcgccatt
    35761 ttctcgccat accaatggcc aatagcccca tcagtgtctt cttttacaac aacgacatat
    35821 caaaacagag aacggtctac accaatgcct cgggccactt cagcatcagc gcagcattgg
    35881 actttgtgcc aacccacatt cggatccttg cttccgaaga gctctctgcg accgaggagg
    35941 tcattgtcac gggctcgcaa ggcgtcagcg taataagcga catcgatgat actatcaagc
    36001 attctgcaat tagcagcggg gcccgcgaaa tattccgcaa tgctttcatc cgggacttgg
    36061 gtgatcttac catcgagggt gtccgcgagt ggtacaataa gatggcggaa atgggggtga
    36121 aattccacta tgtctccaat tcgccctggc agttgtatcc tgtcatttca aaatactttt
    36181 cgttggccgg attgcctcct gggtcatttc acttgaagca gtacagtgga atgctccagg
    36241 gcatattcga acctgttgct gaaaggaaga agggcaccct tgataagatc tcgcgtgact
    36301 ttcctgaaag aaaattcatc ttgatcggcg atagcgggga ggctgatctt gaagtctaca
    36361 ctgatttcgt gctagagaac ccagggcggg taattgccgt cttcatacga gatgttacat
    36421 cgtctgatta tgggggattt ttcgaccctt cgatcaactc aacgtctgga gacaggtctg
    36481 caccttcagg cgaacacggt ggtggaggtc cgtcaaacaa gatgcagggc tcgtctgaag
    36541 atgacgaccc tgaatttaaa gcagccatcg cagcttcgct tcgagcaatg gaagaagacg
    36601 acaagaagag gacaaagtct ttgtttcccc agctcgaaga caaccatcca gagtcaagac
    36661 ctcaactacc gcctcggagg tctgatcctc cgacctcgcc accaccagtt caaaacctca
    36721 tcgacctgtc acctgacgaa gagccggatt cggttccagc tcttcggcgc gtgaataccg
    36781 atagcaatgt agagaccatg catcaccgtg catcagtatc ctcacttgcc agcgccaaat
    36841 cagtaccggt acctcctaga aaaccgcttg gacttcgcga ttcctccggc gacttatcca
    36901 ctccatcatc gccttcaaaa ggaccacctc ctcccaagcc gcgtaaaccg tccgccaatg
    36961 ttcagcagtc atccccatta tctcaagaaa ccaccgcaag cgctccgaaa tctcaaaagc
    37021 ctcccgttgc acccaagccg aacctccaat ctcaacaaag ctacgccgga atggctcgcg
    37081 ataaactcta ttccgcgtac aatcatctcc cgtccgcatc atcgtacctc ccctcttcca
    37141 acacaacctc caacgtcgca gcccagacgg ctaccaaatc ctaccctgaa gacaccccga
    37201 acaccaagaa aatcccaccc cctcctcctc cgccccgtag aggcatcaca gcttaccctg
    37261 ccgctgctgc aggctacgtg agcaccaagg caaatgccgc ttggcaacat gcaccgccca
    37321 tcccgcatcc gagcacaaga cctaatgctt ctgtgaccca acctttttcc acatcagcat
    37381 ctcaccagat gcctcatcgg acaaacacga gttctaccct cggcgctaac ggatacggcg
    37441 aggcaggccg tataattgac aagagagagc agttgtggcg gcaaaggtgg gcgagagcgg
    37501 agcaagtact tggggaacag ggcgttacgc tgaagagctg gagggttgga aatgatgctg
    37561 ttagagcggc ggagaagttg attaaagagc agttggagaa agataagaag ggagagagga
    37621 atgggagata gcacccggag acgcacaagc tgatggatta tgtcttggct acgatggagg
    37681 ctaccactag atgatgttca tatatatacc aattcacatt taacaagtat aagttgatag
    37741 agctgggagg attgtacata agctttatac gcatgctgtg acaatagcat atttcaatga
    37801 ggcaaggaca tgtatataat ccaaaacgac tcttgaaacg aagtaacgtt agattcgttc
    37861 aatacctact tttttgttct tcatttaatg cagacgagac gtaagtacac gactacagga
    37921 tgcaccctca ctctaacgaa tcacaccccc tgggcccctc tcgccgcctc cctctcccgc
    37981 gcctcctgcg caagctgatc ctctgtccgc ttgttgccct tggcgatcac ttcacgcggt
    38041 tactcgttag cacatcttgc gtatccacca acaacgagaa gaacaatgga acggacggag
    38101 cgggaggtcg gacggtgaat agtacaaagt aaagtagcaa gggaaataga ggtaaaacat
    38161 acacttatcg atcaagcccc cctgcttgtg ggtccccgtc ttgtccgcat cctcgtactc
    38221 tttgaggtat gctgctcgct cttcgggtgg gatggcggcg agttcttcgt cgaaggactc
    38281 gcgttggact atgaatgtgg gtgttagttg ggtttcatct gaggccatgg catatcatgc
    38341 tgtgtgtttt ctttggtccc cctggcgggt atgatggtag tagatccgct tatacaaaca
    38401 tgcatacgca tgcatcgata gaaagtgagg aggctagatc aaagaaccaa agcaaccaaa
    38461 gagatacaag caacaaacat accctcacta acgtggccat gtgatgcccc tccgcggccc
    38521 caacatcctg cgacttgcgg cgcaagtgca gcttgtcctt gagcttgtcc atggtcgacg
    38581 acatgttgca cttcggtaac cttgcgttcc aagtatctct ttcttttctt aacgcttgag
    38641 ggcaatgagg tacagcgtag aggagagcga taggtgggat ggagatgggc ggaggtggtt
    38701 agtgcttaaa tacgtcatct gcacggctag tctgcgtggc tttgtgtgcg tgcgtacgtg
    38761 catgcgtgac tggtgggtgg gctgggtgag cgtcatggag ctcgatgcac gtacttgtac
    38821 acaggaagag agagatacat gaataattta atatcgccaa acattgaagg atcaggtgag
    38881 acccctcagc aggatcggtg gtgagtgttc ggggagggat ggtcgatcac gtgatgctac
    38941 cgacggcgtg ggctgggaac atcgtaccgt gttgccactt agagcgggta tgtggggcgt
    39001 gaatacgggg taccggcact tagcgttctg gtaagggttg actagtgggt aatcggtgat
    39061 tgttacagta gtctaccacc tgtgtaccca gacacctcat atgtagatac ctacatacgt
    39121 aggtatgtat gcacgcgcgt atacctaagc atctaaacga tgacacgatt agcagttcag
    39181 tcaatagaac ttccagaaga tagtaggcag aagtaaaaaa atctgatatc attgccacaa
    39241 tttgtgtgcc gctctttctc gtacgtgggt attccttcta gctgttccct cttttgccaa
    39301 tattaggtat accgtaccat aaccctgaaa acgccgcgct caatgctgaa gtcgtaaagt
    39361 aaaagtcgtg cagcccaaat tcttcacata aagacaaagg accagctcgc tagagctatg
    39421 actacactct ccacccaggt atccagtccc gttcttcgta ttgatattgc acctgctttg
    39481 ctcgaggcac tgcctactcc cgtttcaaca aatttaccct cgtcgtcaag gccagtggtg
    39541 gacgcggacg cagttggcgt agcgctattc ctcgcaggcg tcttcgagat gctgctggtg
    39601 cgcccatcga tcacgagtgc tgtgccgagc tcatccagag aatacgttgt tccagacacg
    39661 gtgaccaagt cgccaggtcg aagagtagtc cctcccccaa aacatactct gtcgtgccgt
    39721 cccgaacagt cgctgcgtaa gtattacccg caatcgtgat gtccggcgcg gcagtaataa
    39781 ttccaaggcc aattgtggag gtgacgccgt ttatgacgat aatggtcccg ggtgcatctg
    39841 atggcatgaa gtacgtagtt cccgagatgg taagtgcgct tccaggaagt agcgtctttc
    39901 ctggtccaat aacgaactgc gttattccat ctatgactgt cgctgtataa gtctgatcgc
    39961 cgaccgtgag aataggtaca ccagtggtca ttgggctgtt ttccaatgtt tgtttgacgc
    40021 cgttgaccat cgcccaagag ccatccgagc ccaagctcac agcatatccg tcaatagtta
    40081 ttggtggccc cccaggtgac agcgtcttgg acccaacgat gtattggccc agcgaatttg
    40141 gtgttaaatt ggtattgcca atagcaacta aaggcccgcc tgtaggtatg actttataag
    40201 tattggtacc gacgacaatt attgaaccgc ccccagcgga tggaataaca accggaacgt
    40261 tgttgatagt ggtagtttgg cccggtttca gggtcaagct gccaaggact acattctggc
    40321 cagtaccata gcctgctccc gtttttgtag gtttatcggg atgaatagta tgggtaacgc
    40381 ctccaatagg gatgacctgg gcacctcctg gtggacctga gctaggaggc ttcactggac
    40441 ctcctggttg tgcaggagga tgtggattgt ttcctttgcc atcctgtttc ccactggacg
    40501 atgcatgtgt gggataatga acgtcgcatc tatagcagcc agataccgta gtttcagttg
    40561 tcgttccctg gtacgttgac tcgatatatg tggatgtctg tttggttggc gtcggatgac
    40621 tgtagtaagg cggtgccggt gccgaatatg gtggggtctc agggatggct gagacactta
    40681 tctggtaacc cgtcgtcatg attggagtta cgattggagt acatgatgat atattcgaac
    40741 taccaaacgc actttgtaca tttgggattt tgcttaagta tctcaacagt gcgcgaggta
    40801 aagctgtagg tgctggacca cctatgcctg ccgtaatggt ttgataaaag taacgccagt
    40861 cttctgtacg aataggtgca atatcaagca tttccaaagc tgctatacat gtgggttggg
    40921 tgttcctttt cttgaaaatc tgcccagata tgtagctata gtgggcgaga ggggaggttg
    40981 agccttcgag gggatggcag gtcgggatga cgattgggta tgaggctggg gaactgagta
    41041 agtgacgagt tggggtaatg agtaagtcac aggctttccc ccaccggctg aggaaggtac
    41101 attcagtcct ccaaagattt tatcgtaaaa aaggtaagtc ccagcgggca gttcaagtgt
    41161 gacaccaggg gtgggttcga cagtaagtac cggtgtagtg tgcgtgatgg tctcattgta
    41221 agctcctatg aacgttgtgg tatggctcaa ggtctcaact tcagttacaa tggtttgaag
    41281 cgtaccaggg gtcccggtat aatactttgt cttttttgtg atgactttgg tgatgtcctt
    41341 aacacttgtc cacaaagaag aatcggcctc ttggaatgca atagtagtcg gctggtacgc
    41401 ttgaattacg catcctgtac atgttataga tggcgaagag cttcctggag tccgagtgat
    41461 tttgtgtgta gaagtcgcaa tcactgaagt attatctgtt ccgatcagta cggctacgca
    41521 atgagaggta ctaaacccac aatctatggc aagttagtct tgggtctaag cttataggca
    41581 agtttaaagc acttacatct tttctggtac ggcgtggcgt gtgtgctcgt tgctaaaaag
    41641 cagtgccgag caatatagcg ctccacattc tccggtatta tactcgatat gagcaactcg
    41701 gcgacgagtg agcagtggcg cttcggaacg aggatgccag cggagagcaa acagtcaata
    41761 aaatctatgt tctggcagat taccgatagt taggaagctc tatcaatagt cagcatgcgg
    41821 ccctgcgttg atcgttgcct gtgatgctca cgttgttagt gtcagagcca tgctagatga
    41881 ccgcggagca aacgctttac acacacggga acttctcaag cgactacggg gattcaggca
    41941 actcagccat ctgttgtacg ttaccagccc ccaaaactag tggtctctgg tgtgttttag
    42001 cttcgaacac gcagacagac tggcaatcga aaggtagttt tctacatcgg cattaacgcg
    42061 ttcgctcatt gcggtaaggc cggtgtgcca agttagaatc cttgcttgaa agctacgaag
    42121 cttcaactgt ttacagcagg tcaggaggta tgggattgga ttcccaggtg gatgactcgg
    42181 gtccatcaga ttggcgaagg attttgggcc gcgccaacat cgggtattcc aaccctgagt
    42241 ttgtgcaacg aacataatat tcatggtagt ctattatgaa ctattgcgcg agtgcgatgg
    42301 aaacaaaaaa tcaatacatt gaaagagagt ggcctgaatt tgctgctcgg tattggctga
    42361 tgaggagctt ctctgctgac gtgattggtc tattggcatg tgtaagctgt gagacaagcc
    42421 actagcttct ggaaatacct accctggtat gcaacctcgt atttgtatgt acagtgccca
    42481 tgggtgcatt agggccaccg aatgaaatcg cgaccgagtg tcgcgtccct gcatcctgac
    42541 atatggaccg aggcccccgt ttcgcggtca gtaatgaaga aaacgttcgc ctacgccctt
    42601 gcccttgaac atgtatcttc gccccatcgc gcaaccgcaa caacgagaca gcttcatcct
    42661 cgtgtcatcg ccgcctcggc tccaatttct atgcaacctg actgcactgc aatcttggaa
    42721 ctcctactgt ctacgggtaa tacctccacc acccggcttt gaggtggacc tgagataggt
    42781 ttggtgctat tgaaaatcga ctagaagcaa ttgaaaccag tgaaaaatta aatggcagtt
    42841 caaacctgag acatcattcg ctgggacagc gtattttcga gattccggtt taccctacca
    42901 cgtccattgt tgtccattag tgcaatatgc attttgcgcc tagagatgca tccactttac
    42961 tacccgagcc ctacgaaatc ccaccatctc aagagtggga tggaaatgat ggaagttgga
    43021 gcacgttcaa aatagccatt ggaacccctc cccaggaatt tcgtgtcctc gcttctacgc
    43081 agagcggaca aactttcgtg gtaactccag agggctgcct tgctggtatt gatcccgccg
    43141 attgtgccaa atcccgcggt gcccaggtct tcaatagtgc gcaaagcccc ggattttcca
    43201 caaaccagtc atccacatgg gaattaattg gaacgtacgg gataaactta gaaagtgcgc
    43261 tcaattacag tgctcgtgga ttattcgggt atgacaaggt ttctctgagt gcttcaggca
    43321 atgcaaacag tttgactgcg gacaatcaaa tagtcacagg agttgctgac agagcttgtt
    43381 atatgggaca tattccattg ggtgtcacca agtccaaatt caccagtcag ggtcaatcga
    43441 ttgatcccct catttaccat ctacgaaaca gctcacagat accaagcatg tccttttcct
    43501 acacagcagg cgcgaaatac cgtctaaaat cggtagtagg acagctcatt ctaggtggat
    43561 acgaccctgg acggttcgag ccgaacacaa acgatttttc tttctcattt tcaacggatc
    43621 cttcacgcct actcacggtc gtggtggaat caatgatagc gaccaataca ctgcttggaa
    43681 cacgatcgct ctcttccgta tcgcatcttt ccctcatcga ctccacggta tcccatctat
    43741 ggcttcctcg cggtatctgt gatgaattcg aaaaatcttt tggtcttacc tacgatcctg
    43801 aaacagacct ctatcttatc aacgcgacga tgcgtgatca acttgtggcg cgagatgcct
    43861 ccgtgacgat caagttggtc gattctctcg aaggtgcagc gacgaacttc accaacctgg
    43921 ttctgccgta tgctgccttc gatttacaag ctccgtaagt aacaaccgag tagaaagaca
    43981 ggagtgtatt ttcaacagct aacctgtatg ttcgcgctta ggtctctcta ctatgataat
    44041 actacaagtt acttcccaat tcgacgggca gcaaacgaat cacagtttac actaggccgt
    44101 acactcctgc aagaagcata cctgatagtt gattacgaac gccataattt cacagtagcc
    44161 caagctgcat ttccgaatcc attacctgcc gccgacatac acaccatcta ccctccagga
    44221 tactccccct cgtcgtcctc ttccggtcta agtaccggtg caaaggcagg catagcggta
    44281 gggtccatac tatttgccct tgctctagcc actttggcat tatttttgta ccgtcgtcga
    44341 cgacgtcgtc aacctccgag tgcaaatgcc ataatcgggc atggaaacgc gtccgagcta
    44401 ggtgggaccg cagtctctga atttgactcc gtttccgccg tatcaccaca ccctcacaaa
    44461 tttctggacg ggacccaaga acttggtgga acccccgctc ggagctagcc agtccctttc
    44521 ctggaaagtc ctatgtgagc gtgaacgagg tgccgcaaga gcttgaaaca ccagcttcga
    44581 cgttgaggcc gaaatttgaa gaagtcactg cagatgaata caattcgtac cggtcgaaac
    44641 gggaatcgga tggtggctcg gatagtttag gggttagtgg aataggaagt caagtgagtg
    44701 atgagacgac gcataagtat gtagttagtc cgttgagggg cagtttcgaa gtgagaagat
    44761 cggtagtcag tccgctggct agcaagtttg atgagcgaat cgcgtaagat atatagaaag
    44821 aaatatagag ataacaaatg tacgactgtg accgaataac taattttggg cacaattata
    44881 aaggaagcat tttatcgtat ccttccatat tgcatgtata gatcccgagt aacagacagc
    44941 tacctgcaac gaacttgtgg taggctcgta tcatcaacac aatcgggtgg gtgttacaaa
    45001 tgactgttgt tcaatagtct cagcagaata attatggcgc tgagaccgtg acttattcac
    45061 ggtgcggtgt gtctccatca aatgagccac ggaagtttaa aacacgcgtc tgaaggaacg
    45121 cgaaagttct tcccaatgaa caatgacgca agctgtattg gtaatcgaat aaacaaccct
    45181 gccacttgct gagcccttca catccccctt catccgcata atcgttttcg gccgtctccg
    45241 acgctctcgt attattgcca atctgtatcc c
//
