# Supplementary material for: A draft genome of the ascomycotal fungal species Pseudopithomyces maydicus (family Didymosphaeriaceae)
Source: bioRxiv preprint, doi:10.1101/2022.11.26.518055, version 1 (2022-11-29)
Supplement: Supplementary Results [file 518055_file09.zip › antiSMASH_download/contig_32.region002.gbk]

LOCUS       contig_32              42355 bp    DNA     linear   UNK 01-JAN-1980
DEFINITION  contig_32.
ACCESSION   contig_32
VERSION     contig_32
KEYWORDS    .
SOURCE      
  ORGANISM  
            .
COMMENT     ##antiSMASH-Data-START##
            Version      :: 6.0.1
            Run date     :: 2022-03-15 04:58:58
            NOTE: This is a single cluster extracted from a larger record!
            Orig. start  :: 1790499
            Orig. end    :: 1832854
            ##antiSMASH-Data-END##
FEATURES             Location/Qualifiers
     CDS             join(1..15,248..1047,1092..2167,2218..2246)
                     /Name="input.path1.gene490"
                     /gene="input.path1.gene490"
                     /source="GlimmerHMM"
                     /transl_table=1
                     /translation="MVGEVPAGSSAALRGLYSIEEKKMPSILSEEDKQTVKRTVPKQTN
                     KIQAVAVAKLYIAYPHPEQWTYTGLQGAAVLANDLVGHTFWLKLVDISPAQRGVLWDQE
                     IYDQFAYNQDRVFFHTFEIDGCLAALSFADEKEARTFKKKMDDREKNATKNTRNKPFGA
                     LGAAASTGPQKSHGLLGGIFGHRHQSNHQQPQSIIPPPVVSPTKSSAIDTSDPSWQPLL
                     KELLTMGITEDQIEENADFIKLYIEQRKANEKAQHETTEKKSRAPPPPPPRLLEAGPGP
                     CPAASSQDQDRRHEHQSCLLCQSSAPFSSATTNSSTRPGPSPAQVPRPAPYCRRWQTCK
                     PTPAPALEGTSVVQCCEPRSTAPSAPTQDACRRRRADAGAEVWRSATIHRQPCTLRPAS
                     TTESRSSSTTTPSTRYTSPFRRPAAPATQDRCGTDASSAATCPQCTTSITSFDLPSCPC
                     STDKCSTSTTSSARHERTSATSTTPDQRSSATAPSTYEQRTPSTSSNAHKGTTASLWLC
                     TASATPTSRIWAASTSADAFWLWATASTTNAGLGPTAKGSSWTRRTVGRYSGWREIEKG
                     SGLGKRDRSGAAVPGSEPAGASGGSGPATPGPEGGLAGALASALAARKAKVSHSDDEDD
                     KDDW"
     protocluster    1..42355
                     /aStool="rule-based-clusters"
                     /contig_edge="False"
                     /core_location="join{[1809957:1810040](+),
                     [1810241:1812136](+), [1812160:1812292](+),
                     [1812724:1813011](+), [1813055:1813058](+)}"
                     /cutoff="20000"
                     /detection_rule="cds(PKS_AT and (PKS_KS or ene_KS or mod_KS
                     or hyb_KS or itr_KS or tra_KS))"
                     /neighbourhood="20000"
                     /product="T1PKS"
                     /protocluster_number="1"
                     /tool="antismash"
     proto_core      join(19459..19541,19743..21637,21662..21793,22226..22512,
                     22557..22559)
                     /aStool="rule-based-clusters"
                     /tool="antismash"
                     /cutoff="20000"
                     /detection_rule="cds(PKS_AT and (PKS_KS or ene_KS or mod_KS
                     or hyb_KS or itr_KS or tra_KS))"
                     /neighbourhood="20000"
                     /product="T1PKS"
                     /protocluster_number="1"
     cand_cluster    1..42355
                     /SMILES=""
                     /candidate_cluster_number="1"
                     /contig_edge="False"
                     /detection_rules="cds(PKS_AT and (PKS_KS or ene_KS or
                     mod_KS or hyb_KS or itr_KS or tra_KS))"
                     /kind="single"
                     /product="T1PKS"
                     /protoclusters="1"
                     /tool="antismash"
     region          1..42355
                     /candidate_cluster_numbers="1"
                     /contig_edge="False"
                     /product="T1PKS"
                     /region_number="2"
                     /rules="cds(PKS_AT and (PKS_KS or ene_KS or mod_KS or
                     hyb_KS or itr_KS or tra_KS))"
                     /tool="antismash"
     PFAM_domain     353..676
                     /aSDomain="WH1"
                     /aSTool="clusterhmmer"
                     /database="32.0"
                     /db_xref="PF00568.23"
                     /description="WH1 domain"
                     /detection="hmmscan"
                     /domain_id="clusterhmmer_input.path1.gene490_0010"
                     /evalue="7.40E-25"
                     /label="input.path1.gene490"
                     /locus_tag="input.path1.gene490"
                     /protein_end="148"
                     /protein_start="40"
                     /score="87.0"
                     /tool="antismash"
                     /translation="PKQTNKIQAVAVAKLYIAYPHPEQWTYTGLQGAAVLANDLVGHTF
                     WLKLVDISPAQRGVLWDQEIYDQFAYNQDRVFFHTFEIDGCLAALSFADEKEARTFKKK
                     MDDR"
     CDS             3781..4845
                     /ID="input.cds491.1"
                     /Name="input.path1.gene491"
                     /Note="single-exon"
                     /gene="input.path1.gene491"
                     /phase="0"
                     /source="GlimmerHMM"
                     /transl_table=1
                     /translation="MVNKGVGMTRSSTVEFLDRVSEGMISSTASDAGAVQTPAMQPQYD
                     HDMTAAHELAASYPSGVTGQHAGIPSTLESRSVEPNQPPSVLSSPSVLTVREPDKLEFL
                     TLIHPPSLSLTPQEIRKEFVDSLVRTREQSRNKALVASALLPLAATMDAVLVVTLGGLT
                     QASGVVAYQNTRGVVASKKLSKALLSPTRSGVVQASMELEAKRCECEHHDDDSVCSESV
                     SKVSNEKGKSMKKGNVNGMEMHVEASSALDAFTRYLELACLQKSFAMFPHVRPYEPRDP
                     KEQDVLDNIGWTPKRRSGRGLDIEANGEGGGKLARLSAEQDEEWQRREALADVANIARK
                     AASEWVAACKGFKD"
     CDS             complement(join(5689..5895,5964..6188))
                     /Name="input.path1.gene492"
                     /gene="input.path1.gene492"
                     /phase="0"
                     /source="GlimmerHMM"
                     /transl_table=1
                     /translation="MSSSIPDNQLGLSQSEVQLLRQHQQIALSQQGSSSSRAASHASSQ
                     GRLLLDPTSLQALSAHFDRLMYSIQQRWHYLTQQTQTATQLQSDRAAHAIHNADAEIAR
                     FRAILREIDELQVEFDKVRRIGEIVKAFKARVHQLERRI"
     CDS             complement(7356..8537)
                     /ID="input.cds493.1"
                     /Name="input.path1.gene493"
                     /Note="single-exon"
                     /gene="input.path1.gene493"
                     /phase="0"
                     /source="GlimmerHMM"
                     /transl_table=1
                     /translation="MLSIIHTVPFYVTPIWEKGARHVFESFFAQEGFYAYGTGIAALVP
                     LCFLCVHSLEPLRHWMYELFVSLHVPVAIVFLGMVFWHCHNYLTSWNYLFATLGIWLLS
                     YFMRLFYLNWANPFKMSWLIGDEAAVTIMPENAIKITIPTQVKWRPGQYVYLRMPGISV
                     FENHPFTIASLCDDDFPSEYGEGYRDMVLVFRPFGGFTNKVLRSALEHGPWHTYRAFID
                     GPYGGMQRRIEAFDDVVLIAGGSGITAIVSQLLTLIKKMRDGKAVTRKIHVIWALKRPE
                     TLEWFKEELRICREFAPPEAVECQFYITTAKRNPGGTLVSAKTPTRPVSLYFHDKVNDA
                     FQNIADHRVSGISSKRHSALIRDEAQGTQKRRRNSVRRMRMISWRFRKHGLCL"
     PFAM_domain     complement(7575..7835)
                     /aSDomain="NAD_binding_6"
                     /aSTool="clusterhmmer"
                     /database="32.0"
                     /db_xref="PF08030.12"
                     /db_xref="GO:0016491"
                     /db_xref="GO:0055114"
                     /description="Ferric reductase NAD binding domain"
                     /detection="hmmscan"
                     /domain_id="clusterhmmer_input.path1.gene493_0013"
                     /evalue="4.40E-13"
                     /gene_ontologies="GO:0016491: oxidoreductase activity"
                     /gene_ontologies="GO:0055114: oxidation-reduction process"
                     /label="input.path1.gene493"
                     /locus_tag="input.path1.gene493"
                     /protein_end="321"
                     /protein_start="234"
                     /score="49.6"
                     /tool="antismash"
                     /translation="FDDVVLIAGGSGITAIVSQLLTLIKKMRDGKAVTRKIHVIWALKR
                     PETLEWFKEELRICREFAPPEAVECQFYITTAKRNPGGTLVS"
     PFAM_domain     complement(7860..8156)
                     /aSDomain="FAD_binding_8"
                     /aSTool="clusterhmmer"
                     /database="32.0"
                     /db_xref="PF08022.12"
                     /db_xref="GO:0016491"
                     /db_xref="GO:0055114"
                     /description="FAD-binding domain"
                     /detection="hmmscan"
                     /domain_id="clusterhmmer_input.path1.gene493_0012"
                     /evalue="1.00E-12"
                     /gene_ontologies="GO:0016491: oxidoreductase activity"
                     /gene_ontologies="GO:0055114: oxidation-reduction process"
                     /label="input.path1.gene493"
                     /locus_tag="input.path1.gene493"
                     /protein_end="226"
                     /protein_start="127"
                     /score="48.1"
                     /tool="antismash"
                     /translation="AAVTIMPENAIKITIPTQVKWRPGQYVYLRMPGISVFENHPFTIA
                     SLCDDDFPSEYGEGYRDMVLVFRPFGGFTNKVLRSALEHGPWHTYRAFIDGPYG"
     PFAM_domain     complement(8301..8534)
                     /aSDomain="Ferric_reduct"
                     /aSTool="clusterhmmer"
                     /database="32.0"
                     /db_xref="PF01794.19"
                     /description="Ferric reductase like transmembrane
                     component"
                     /detection="hmmscan"
                     /domain_id="clusterhmmer_input.path1.gene493_0011"
                     /evalue="7.90E-07"
                     /label="input.path1.gene493"
                     /locus_tag="input.path1.gene493"
                     /protein_end="79"
                     /protein_start="1"
                     /score="29.2"
                     /tool="antismash"
                     /translation="LSIIHTVPFYVTPIWEKGARHVFESFFAQEGFYAYGTGIAALVPL
                     CFLCVHSLEPLRHWMYELFVSLHVPVAIVFLGM"
     CDS             complement(11373..13115)
                     /ID="input.cds494.1"
                     /Name="input.path1.gene494"
                     /Note="single-exon"
                     /gene="input.path1.gene494"
                     /phase="0"
                     /source="GlimmerHMM"
                     /transl_table=1
                     /translation="MADSTTAPGAQVLLDQRLEHTPGATEPTQAMIWDFIIAGGGIAGS
                     VLSTRLAQSNPSLNILLIEAGKNVSQHPLTSAPLDAFSEHYSELDWAYSTVPQVHVNNR
                     NMYAAAGKALSGGSATNYGTWTRGNKADFNYWSQLVGDSSYNYDGWLQYFKKTESYYEN
                     TDVKQHGYTGPITAESVSSSDPNRKYPLREPLQTAWTEIGVKGVPDANDGTPIGRAELV
                     EDFKNGRRQLASEAYGLGAYKNVQIVTDTLVKRVLFETKNGKKTAVGVEVANGTQYKAS
                     KEVIISTGAYRTPQVLQLSGVGPSALLKKFNIPVVLDAPEVGNNFHDHFSACQWWKTRK
                     PGLALGGPEWTDPAYYKGLPCDWVITQQTPAEKLKAAIKADGGKVEGNHWLASDVAHTE
                     TLVVYAPAAAQLVGVDVPADGTFIASCVLNMNPTSRGSIKITSADPATPPAIDPNYQAT
                     NVDRTIMREGMRSVMEVIQNSSVMQEFVEYELAPEGQPQLTKDSTDAEIDARNARVGNT
                     FFHPAGTASMGKVVDTRFKVKGVEGLRVVDASVFPTAITAHYQAIVYALAERAAEYISG
                     KKAC"
     PFAM_domain     complement(11406..11822)
                     /aSDomain="GMC_oxred_C"
                     /aSTool="clusterhmmer"
                     /database="32.0"
                     /db_xref="PF05199.13"
                     /db_xref="GO:0016614"
                     /db_xref="GO:0055114"
                     /description="GMC oxidoreductase"
                     /detection="hmmscan"
                     /domain_id="clusterhmmer_input.path1.gene494_0015"
                     /evalue="1.90E-35"
                     /gene_ontologies="GO:0016614: oxidoreductase activity,
                     acting on CH-OH group of donors"
                     /gene_ontologies="GO:0055114: oxidation-reduction process"
                     /label="input.path1.gene494"
                     /locus_tag="input.path1.gene494"
                     /protein_end="570"
                     /protein_start="431"
                     /score="122.5"
                     /tool="antismash"
                     /translation="PTSRGSIKITSADPATPPAIDPNYQATNVDRTIMREGMRSVMEVI
                     QNSSVMQEFVEYELAPEGQPQLTKDSTDAEIDARNARVGNTFFHPAGTASMGKVVDTRF
                     KVKGVEGLRVVDASVFPTAITAHYQAIVYALAERA"
     PFAM_domain     complement(12126..13016)
                     /aSDomain="GMC_oxred_N"
                     /aSTool="clusterhmmer"
                     /database="32.0"
                     /db_xref="PF00732.19"
                     /db_xref="GO:0016614"
                     /db_xref="GO:0050660"
                     /db_xref="GO:0055114"
                     /description="GMC oxidoreductase"
                     /detection="hmmscan"
                     /domain_id="clusterhmmer_input.path1.gene494_0014"
                     /evalue="4.30E-58"
                     /gene_ontologies="GO:0016614: oxidoreductase activity,
                     acting on CH-OH group of donors"
                     /gene_ontologies="GO:0050660: flavin adenine dinucleotide
                     binding"
                     /gene_ontologies="GO:0055114: oxidation-reduction process"
                     /label="input.path1.gene494"
                     /locus_tag="input.path1.gene494"
                     /protein_end="330"
                     /protein_start="33"
                     /score="197.0"
                     /tool="antismash"
                     /translation="DFIIAGGGIAGSVLSTRLAQSNPSLNILLIEAGKNVSQHPLTSAP
                     LDAFSEHYSELDWAYSTVPQVHVNNRNMYAAAGKALSGGSATNYGTWTRGNKADFNYWS
                     QLVGDSSYNYDGWLQYFKKTESYYENTDVKQHGYTGPITAESVSSSDPNRKYPLREPLQ
                     TAWTEIGVKGVPDANDGTPIGRAELVEDFKNGRRQLASEAYGLGAYKNVQIVTDTLVKR
                     VLFETKNGKKTAVGVEVANGTQYKASKEVIISTGAYRTPQVLQLSGVGPSALLKKFNIP
                     VVLDAPEVGNNFHDHF"
     CDS             complement(join(14127..14201,14363..14458,14575..15225,
                     15281..15475))
                     /Name="input.path1.gene495"
                     /gene="input.path1.gene495"
                     /gene_functions="biosynthetic-additional (smcogs)
                     SMCOG1042:O-methyltransferase (Score: 138; E-value:
                     7.2e-42)"
                     /gene_kind="biosynthetic-additional"
                     /phase="0"
                     /source="GlimmerHMM"
                     /transl_table=1
                     /translation="MSPLVELAEKILANAKKVDEYANADKSQPVPFEVQQARVELLDAS
                     YELKKEVVEPESWLIQVLYGYTDIVALRAIYSLRLPHHVPLEGSISYEEVAKSAKVNEL
                     VLRRFFRYAITINYFREPEANRVAHSAASRHLVEVPGAFDALGMKVEELVPASQKAIEG
                     LQRWPQAEEPTETGYNIAHGTELPFYRALAQQPERARRFGAGMRYFTERDNCDLSHLVG
                     AFPWHEFDRADFTVVDVGGGHGGVSTRLASETKQMRFVVQDLEGTAKVGSEILAPELKE
                     RPRARAQERGTRPALRVRARRRAGEQAEQEGRQGVTRPRGSAMSLIEARWAHEAGGV"
     CDS             join(17391..17557,17579..17729)
                     /Name="input.path1.gene496"
                     /gene="input.path1.gene496"
                     /source="GlimmerHMM"
                     /transl_table=1
                     /translation="MANRAILFVMGSCKFQIMGKGSTRTIRSTTRSRMPMARKAAGWSA
                     HLPPGMVLSQFTNAVKMTMMDHAAMKAMTAYAHLRKLLAALKIRARKRQMEILISPKVV
                     A"
     CDS             complement(join(17753..17761,17803..17870,17929..17965,
                     18027..18203))
                     /Name="input.path1.gene497"
                     /gene="input.path1.gene497"
                     /source="GlimmerHMM"
                     /transl_table=1
                     /translation="MSMPNPERGVLDAYRSRAIVGCVVAFTITSTISLVLRIAAKRMKK
                     ASLCSEDWFIIAAQIAIYGMAACSILEVVIGGAGHHVYDVPHKVTDFLKTN"
     CDS             complement(join(18959..19099,19277..19336))
                     /Name="input.path1.gene498"
                     /gene="input.path1.gene498"
                     /phase="0"
                     /source="GlimmerHMM"
                     /transl_table=1
                     /translation="MATRSTTDEALAATAAASMPHRGHGSVLGLVAALRVHFGQLQEAL
                     KGPKACPLSTIKLRQPASERV"
     CDS             join(19459..19541,19743..21637,21662..21793,22226..22512,
                     22557..22559)
                     /NRPS_PKS="Domain: PKS_KS(Iterative-KS) (175-605). E-value:
                     4e-148. Score: 485.6. Matches aSDomain:
                     nrpspksdomains_input.path1.gene499_PKS_KS.1"
                     /NRPS_PKS="type: PKS/NRPS-like protein"
                     /Name="input.path1.gene499"
                     /gene="input.path1.gene499"
                     /gene_functions="biosynthetic (rule-based-clusters) T1PKS:
                     PKS_AT"
                     /gene_functions="biosynthetic (rule-based-clusters) T1PKS:
                     itr_KS"
                     /gene_functions="biosynthetic-additional (smcogs)
                     SMCOG1022:Beta-ketoacyl synthase (Score: 219.2; E-value:
                     1.6e-66)"
                     /gene_kind="biosynthetic"
                     /sec_met_domain="PKS_AT (E-value: 4.6e-23, bitscore: 77.9,
                     seeds: 1682, tool: rule-based-clusters)"
                     /sec_met_domain="itr_KS (E-value: 6.5e-155, bitscore:
                     511.9, seeds: 96, tool: rule-based-clusters)"
                     /source="GlimmerHMM"
                     /transl_table=1
                     /translation="MPTTTPGARAWSRTSACATSSTPSTTPRARSALPAPCPVPARTAW
                     HAPHLAPPQARLVDAILGTSPLLLHRPLPAHRLLLLPPSPLPLPRPVPSSGPQTTTVRH
                     VLERVVVDLLSVPVDLDAVAHALKPFQPVPIGPLGDHLLAPLTSFLQANDRPVAALHAP
                     PPPAPQKPRSSDIAIVGLAGRFPGGNDLDSFWDVLSGGLDLHREVPPTRFDLASHYDPT
                     GHLKNSTSVPYGCFIDDPDLFDARLFNMSPREAAQTDPMARIFLMTVHEALEMSGYQYD
                     RTHATDHRRIAVYFGQTSDDYREVNMGQNVDTFWVTGGNRMFANGRVNYHYGWEGPSMN
                     VDGACSSSHMAIQLACSALASRECDTAVAGGGMVITNPDSYAGLDRGGFLSHTGPCKPF
                     DEQADGYCRAEAVGTLVLKRLEDAIADRDNIQAVIKGISTNHSAEARSITHPHAETQEK
                     LIRKVLRDAGVQPCDVDHVEMHGTGTQAGDLQETTSIASVFGSNRDASKPLYVGALKAN
                     VGHSESASGVSAVIKSILMLQKDTIPQHVGIKTALNPKLPALKSMNIHIPTVNTPFRPS
                     NSQDGKRRMMVNNFNAAGGNTCLLLEDMPRVMATGSDPRTTQVVTVSARTSKSLAQNLR
                     NMVKYLENHGDVRLSDLAYTTTARPHVASSVAELTASLNKAIGQSNLLNATKAPSVVFT
                     FTGQGSLFAACLNGPKSTTVAGLVTELNSLHENLRHRNIKSTILDVPYANHSAQVQDIA
                     AEYELIARQVHYGKPQLDVVSTLLGQTIRESGVFGAQYLTRQAREP"
     PFAM_domain     20179..20928
                     /aSDomain="ketoacyl-synt"
                     /aSTool="clusterhmmer"
                     /database="32.0"
                     /db_xref="PF00109.26"
                     /description="Beta-ketoacyl synthase, N-terminal domain"
                     /detection="hmmscan"
                     /domain_id="clusterhmmer_input.path1.gene499_0016"
                     /evalue="4.90E-74"
                     /label="input.path1.gene499"
                     /locus_tag="input.path1.gene499"
                     /protein_end="423"
                     /protein_start="173"
                     /score="249.1"
                     /tool="antismash"
                     /translation="SDIAIVGLAGRFPGGNDLDSFWDVLSGGLDLHREVPPTRFDLASH
                     YDPTGHLKNSTSVPYGCFIDDPDLFDARLFNMSPREAAQTDPMARIFLMTVHEALEMSG
                     YQYDRTHATDHRRIAVYFGQTSDDYREVNMGQNVDTFWVTGGNRMFANGRVNYHYGWEG
                     PSMNVDGACSSSHMAIQLACSALASRECDTAVAGGGMVITNPDSYAGLDRGGFLSHTGP
                     CKPFDEQADGYCRAEAVGTLVLKRLEDA"
     aSDomain        20185..21474
                     /ASF="found active site cysteine: True, scaffold matched
                     GSSS: True"
                     /ASF="found active site histidines: True"
                     /aSDomain="PKS_KS"
                     /aSTool="nrps_pks_domains"
                     /database="nrpspksdomains.hmm"
                     /detection="hmmscan"
                     /domain_id="nrpspksdomains_input.path1.gene499_PKS_KS.1"
                     /evalue="4.00E-148"
                     /label="input.path1.gene499_PKS_KS.1"
                     /locus_tag="input.path1.gene499"
                     /protein_end="605"
                     /protein_start="175"
                     /score="485.6"
                     /tool="antismash"
                     /translation="IAIVGLAGRFPGGNDLDSFWDVLSGGLDLHREVPPTRFDLASHYD
                     PTGHLKNSTSVPYGCFIDDPDLFDARLFNMSPREAAQTDPMARIFLMTVHEALEMSGYQ
                     YDRTHATDHRRIAVYFGQTSDDYREVNMGQNVDTFWVTGGNRMFANGRVNYHYGWEGPS
                     MNVDGACSSSHMAIQLACSALASRECDTAVAGGGMVITNPDSYAGLDRGGFLSHTGPCK
                     PFDEQADGYCRAEAVGTLVLKRLEDAIADRDNIQAVIKGISTNHSAEARSITHPHAETQ
                     EKLIRKVLRDAGVQPCDVDHVEMHGTGTQAGDLQETTSIASVFGSNRDASKPLYVGALK
                     ANVGHSESASGVSAVIKSILMLQKDTIPQHVGIKTALNPKLPALKSMNIHIPTVNTPFR
                     PSNSQDGKRRMMVNNFNAAGGNTCLLLEDMP"
     aSModule        20185..21474
                     /domains="nrpspksdomains_input.path1.gene499_PKS_KS.1"
                     /incomplete
                     /iterative
                     /locus_tags="input.path1.gene499"
                     /tool="antismash"
                     /type="pks"
     CDS_motif       20665..20733
                     /aSTool="nrps_pks_domains"
                     /database="abmotifs"
                     /detection="hmmscan"
                     /domain_id="nrpspksmotif_input.path1.gene499_0001"
                     /evalue="4.70E-05"
                     /label="PKSI-KS_m3"
                     /locus_tag="input.path1.gene499"
                     /protein_end="358"
                     /protein_start="335"
                     /score="15.7"
                     /tool="antismash"
                     /translation="GPSMNVDGACSSSHMAIQLACSA"
     CDS_motif       20854..20892
                     /aSTool="nrps_pks_domains"
                     /database="abmotifs"
                     /detection="hmmscan"
                     /domain_id="nrpspksmotif_input.path1.gene499_0002"
                     /evalue="1.80E-04"
                     /label="PKSI-KS_m4"
                     /locus_tag="input.path1.gene499"
                     /protein_end="411"
                     /protein_start="398"
                     /score="14.5"
                     /tool="antismash"
                     /translation="FDEQADGYCRAEA"
     PFAM_domain     20953..21303
                     /aSDomain="Ketoacyl-synt_C"
                     /aSTool="clusterhmmer"
                     /database="32.0"
                     /db_xref="PF02801.22"
                     /description="Beta-ketoacyl synthase, C-terminal domain"
                     /detection="hmmscan"
                     /domain_id="clusterhmmer_input.path1.gene499_0017"
                     /evalue="3.10E-36"
                     /label="input.path1.gene499"
                     /locus_tag="input.path1.gene499"
                     /protein_end="548"
                     /protein_start="431"
                     /score="123.9"
                     /tool="antismash"
                     /translation="AVIKGISTNHSAEARSITHPHAETQEKLIRKVLRDAGVQPCDVDH
                     VEMHGTGTQAGDLQETTSIASVFGSNRDASKPLYVGALKANVGHSESASGVSAVIKSIL
                     MLQKDTIPQHVGI"
     CDS_motif       21088..21132
                     /aSTool="nrps_pks_domains"
                     /database="abmotifs"
                     /detection="hmmscan"
                     /domain_id="nrpspksmotif_input.path1.gene499_0003"
                     /evalue="1.40E-03"
                     /label="PKSI-KS_m5"
                     /locus_tag="input.path1.gene499"
                     /protein_end="491"
                     /protein_start="476"
                     /score="11.2"
                     /tool="antismash"
                     /translation="VEMHGTGTQAGDLQE"
     CDS_motif       21193..21237
                     /aSTool="nrps_pks_domains"
                     /database="abmotifs"
                     /detection="hmmscan"
                     /domain_id="nrpspksmotif_input.path1.gene499_0004"
                     /evalue="7.20E-03"
                     /label="PKSI-KS_m6"
                     /locus_tag="input.path1.gene499"
                     /protein_end="526"
                     /protein_start="511"
                     /score="9.3"
                     /tool="antismash"
                     /translation="GALKANVGHSESASG"
     PFAM_domain     21316..21636
                     /aSDomain="KAsynt_C_assoc"
                     /aSTool="clusterhmmer"
                     /database="32.0"
                     /db_xref="PF16197.5"
                     /description="Ketoacyl-synthetase C-terminal extension"
                     /detection="hmmscan"
                     /domain_id="clusterhmmer_input.path1.gene499_0018"
                     /evalue="4.60E-09"
                     /label="input.path1.gene499"
                     /locus_tag="input.path1.gene499"
                     /protein_end="659"
                     /protein_start="552"
                     /score="36.7"
                     /tool="antismash"
                     /translation="NPKLPALKSMNIHIPTVNTPFRPSNSQDGKRRMMVNNFNAAGGNT
                     CLLLEDMPRVMATGSDPRTTQVVTVSARTSKSLAQNLRNMVKYLENHGDVRLSDLAYTT
                     TAR"
     CDS             join(24954..25331,25388..25438)
                     /Name="input.path1.gene500"
                     /gene="input.path1.gene500"
                     /phase="0"
                     /source="GlimmerHMM"
                     /transl_table=1
                     /translation="MNAQTLVVLEQIGVFNEIARMNAATQSIVRRHFEASTKVLADYKP
                     EPRRADFTVLVITARDGVLQRLRHSEAQEVWQRYRQECGDDEAWLLLSREGDSTHGWAK
                     IFGSIVQTDIGGDHFSIMKDGQVQALNERLGNFCIAAN"
     CDS             complement(join(27037..29321,29529..29793,29851..29895))
                     /Name="input.path1.gene501"
                     /gene="input.path1.gene501"
                     /source="GlimmerHMM"
                     /transl_table=1
                     /translation="MPSDAQAPVKLSLPLEFQQDIFKELREDDELVILARGLGLVRIVT
                     NLLHSYDAVGNNLILLVGADERENVWIGEALAEHAAVSQAPKARGLSLVNTDLMSVGTH
                     SPEPFTTGFAPLANMMKNLFLQKPALYPRYHVAVANSLEGRKRAEVIELEVPMTDSMRE
                     IQNAVLECVEASVSELRKSNSGIDMEDWTLDSALHRNFDTIIRRQLDPVWHRTTFKTRQ
                     VVRDLTLLRTILHALLTYDAVDFMRYLDTVLAASQPPPGSTKQNQSPWLFLDAADTIFT
                     VAKQRVYKGKFSGADLSRKPGAIPDSLEPVLEEQPKWAQLAEILQEIEQDAYLNPSIQD
                     SSNGAVLIMCGDQSICRQIREYLQIMYVKPQDEEDDEDSTNEPSAKFLMRRKLRNYLTW
                     RRDFTNFSAALFSENQKTINNSSENKATSSKAGKPPPNKRRRVRGGGVGSTSTRPETGA
                     IRTAGDRDAHIASLMAELQPSELEAMQKGEIGVDPLDNMDDYYELFNMNDIIVVHPYDG
                     DLDEHILEEAKPRYIIMYEPDAAFIRRIEVYRSSHTDRTVKVFFMYYGGSVEEQRYLSG
                     VRREKDAFTKLIKERGNMAMAINPNANLAPEESFLRTVNTRIAGGGRLAATVQPPRVVV
                     DVREFRSSLPSLLHGKSIVVVPCMLTVGDYVLTPEICVERKSVRDLIGSFSNGRLFNQV
                     ESMMEHYKFPMLLIEFDAGKSFTLEPFSDLSAGAASSPDLQSKLAMLTLAFPRLKIIWS
                     SSPYQTAEIFLELKKQAQEPDPLRAVQIGLDPSMAGDDMRIFSQVTQDMLRALPGINEK
                     AVTTMMLEVESMTELANMSEKELCKLVGTDVGRRVYRFFNRSVYEDFTVPTL"
     aSDomain        complement(join(27067..29321,29529..29532))
                     /aSDomain="TIGR00596"
                     /aSTool="tigrfam"
                     /description="rad1: DNA repair protein (rad1)"
                     /detection="hmmscan"
                     /domain_id="TIGRFam_input.path1.gene501_0005"
                     /evalue="7.90E-259"
                     /identifier="TIGR00596"
                     /label="input.path1.gene501"
                     /locus_tag="input.path1.gene501"
                     /protein_end="855"
                     /protein_start="102"
                     /score="859.3"
                     /tool="antismash"
                     /translation="THSPEPFTTGFAPLANMMKNLFLQKPALYPRYHVAVANSLEGRKR
                     AEVIELEVPMTDSMREIQNAVLECVEASVSELRKSNSGIDMEDWTLDSALHRNFDTIIR
                     RQLDPVWHRTTFKTRQVVRDLTLLRTILHALLTYDAVDFMRYLDTVLAASQPPPGSTKQ
                     NQSPWLFLDAADTIFTVAKQRVYKGKFSGADLSRKPGAIPDSLEPVLEEQPKWAQLAEI
                     LQEIEQDAYLNPSIQDSSNGAVLIMCGDQSICRQIREYLQIMYVKPQDEEDDEDSTNEP
                     SAKFLMRRKLRNYLTWRRDFTNFSAALFSENQKTINNSSENKATSSKAGKPPPNKRRRV
                     RGGGVGSTSTRPETGAIRTAGDRDAHIASLMAELQPSELEAMQKGEIGVDPLDNMDDYY
                     ELFNMNDIIVVHPYDGDLDEHILEEAKPRYIIMYEPDAAFIRRIEVYRSSHTDRTVKVF
                     FMYYGGSVEEQRYLSGVRREKDAFTKLIKERGNMAMAINPNANLAPEESFLRTVNTRIA
                     GGGRLAATVQPPRVVVDVREFRSSLPSLLHGKSIVVVPCMLTVGDYVLTPEICVERKSV
                     RDLIGSFSNGRLFNQVESMMEHYKFPMLLIEFDAGKSFTLEPFSDLSAGAASSPDLQSK
                     LAMLTLAFPRLKIIWSSSPYQTAEIFLELKKQAQEPDPLRAVQIGLDPSMAGDDMRIFS
                     QVTQDMLRALPGINEKAVTTMMLEVESMTELANMSEKELCKLVGTDVGRRVYRFFNRSV
                     "
     PFAM_domain     complement(27343..27729)
                     /aSDomain="ERCC4"
                     /aSTool="clusterhmmer"
                     /database="32.0"
                     /db_xref="PF02732.15"
                     /db_xref="GO:0003677"
                     /db_xref="GO:0004518"
                     /description="ERCC4 domain"
                     /detection="hmmscan"
                     /domain_id="clusterhmmer_input.path1.gene501_0019"
                     /evalue="1.80E-18"
                     /gene_ontologies="GO:0003677: DNA binding"
                     /gene_ontologies="GO:0004518: nuclease activity"
                     /label="input.path1.gene501"
                     /locus_tag="input.path1.gene501"
                     /protein_end="763"
                     /protein_start="634"
                     /score="67.2"
                     /tool="antismash"
                     /translation="VDVREFRSSLPSLLHGKSIVVVPCMLTVGDYVLTPEICVERKSVR
                     DLIGSFSNGRLFNQVESMMEHYKFPMLLIEFDAGKSFTLEPFSDLSAGAASSPDLQSKL
                     AMLTLAFPRLKIIWSSSPYQTAEIF"
     CDS             join(30168..30708,30752..30930)
                     /Name="input.path1.gene502"
                     /gene="input.path1.gene502"
                     /source="GlimmerHMM"
                     /transl_table=1
                     /translation="MFNLDFLDTQLSAFEYELKKRGQWGTSTGFQPDPPLIIDLGDLDD
                     AISYLAHAIHMPRYPQQAETPRAHFSVQNWTWDLEWSEWTYTIHGSENRVFLTEWEHNI
                     ISGEWQMVWQGHRSIEGALAMLGSWEDWKWDEHWGEWYLPSVLNDGLPGEKRVYASEWK
                     KTEEGNWVYVERSESDEDRVPAILSEIYHIFAYNQPLVPRAWQTLDSRRNRGMRSPVTG
                     RRAKAWGTARRKRLVEL"
     CDS             complement(join(31125..31480,31528..31585))
                     /Name="input.path1.gene503"
                     /gene="input.path1.gene503"
                     /source="GlimmerHMM"
                     /transl_table=1
                     /translation="MKFFVAITSFVAAVAAQGYDTGAETCSVSTVTETVTLPYGATNTP
                     IAPSAPSAAPSLPPYPTSQAPYPSAPAPSGTAPVQSSYAAVPGVPSPSGTGAAAPSGTG
                     SYSAPPSYFTGAASNNQVVGLVAGVGAFAALFL"
     CDS             complement(join(32987..35341,36496..36831))
                     /Name="input.path1.gene504"
                     /gene="input.path1.gene504"
                     /phase="0"
                     /source="GlimmerHMM"
                     /transl_table=1
                     /translation="MRSISRAGRLALGRIAHPPLRARLPVHGVIVRVAGNANNAARSFR
                     SSAWLKGIMPESEHPPPKQSEESETPTVPTDITTSEFHEHADHYLDELLGRLEEKQEES
                     PDYDVEYSTPTTHSHTPTAARFARLWARLPRRTMSDAESAAAKLAELLRHPEDLDKIPA
                     LKAEFTRKKAAVDGQLRVGLREQLEVTQAGMSSITDGQRTVNLIKEEMMKIDKLCAESH
                     NMINDFPHINLVAQTHKNFEHVEKMKRDIDTFQQRIANLEYLLGQDDEQPATQPNLLEI
                     HYGLTQLREVRDDAIRQIKSSEDASTELIDNLTLESGVTVQDLFSRLDDVIEWFDTHIG
                     EACVNLIELVQSGNEGMVVRLALIIEEEEKSDKKAKALQDAQREYKDLASRFKSIAAGS
                     TELRGYKEKFIKSIEFVCKTAFEESNEKFMDDPDKIDKAFKWYFNNLFVVNEGMVHLMP
                     KKWKIFKTYGNIYHKNMHDFLLAVADDEGLGPQYLLAVINWVDKYYAKMKKLGFAVDDL
                     QPHVVDNRVPELVRNYRQIIIDRVEEWMNNIANTEKKQFAERDQSDISQNVDGYLQTKT
                     LADMWTMLGQNLGIAQNSNRTDVAEGVIESMFRALTARQRMWQSLIATEKAKYAMPGSS
                     TEGSNEFQEWLIAIANDQIICIDETDETQTSFLGNFERDITPLVSAAYAPTMTEQINNL
                     KDSYVDVATEFIQAWCQMIFYVDFRDTLKSVFTADWYGSRDMEQMVITFADYMSDYESA
                     VHRAIFELLVMSLADQLLIHYLSAVRNKGAKFKRVDPFTEKIKDDCITAFEFFNRYECG
                     PEVKEKWRVIQMFVSLLSDDKARIPEVYMQFKYAYPDLHIGWVEAVLRARDDFERSMLN
                     AVKAKAAEMTVDPAQQYETIMSQVK"
     PFAM_domain     complement(32993..34705)
                     /aSDomain="Sec6"
                     /aSTool="clusterhmmer"
                     /database="32.0"
                     /db_xref="PF06046.13"
                     /db_xref="GO:0000145"
                     /db_xref="GO:0006887"
                     /description="Exocyst complex component Sec6"
                     /detection="hmmscan"
                     /domain_id="clusterhmmer_input.path1.gene504_0020"
                     /evalue="5.40E-159"
                     /gene_ontologies="GO:0000145: exocyst"
                     /gene_ontologies="GO:0006887: exocytosis"
                     /label="input.path1.gene504"
                     /locus_tag="input.path1.gene504"
                     /protein_end="895"
                     /protein_start="324"
                     /score="530.2"
                     /tool="antismash"
                     /translation="FSRLDDVIEWFDTHIGEACVNLIELVQSGNEGMVVRLALIIEEEE
                     KSDKKAKALQDAQREYKDLASRFKSIAAGSTELRGYKEKFIKSIEFVCKTAFEESNEKF
                     MDDPDKIDKAFKWYFNNLFVVNEGMVHLMPKKWKIFKTYGNIYHKNMHDFLLAVADDEG
                     LGPQYLLAVINWVDKYYAKMKKLGFAVDDLQPHVVDNRVPELVRNYRQIIIDRVEEWMN
                     NIANTEKKQFAERDQSDISQNVDGYLQTKTLADMWTMLGQNLGIAQNSNRTDVAEGVIE
                     SMFRALTARQRMWQSLIATEKAKYAMPGSSTEGSNEFQEWLIAIANDQIICIDETDETQ
                     TSFLGNFERDITPLVSAAYAPTMTEQINNLKDSYVDVATEFIQAWCQMIFYVDFRDTLK
                     SVFTADWYGSRDMEQMVITFADYMSDYESAVHRAIFELLVMSLADQLLIHYLSAVRNKG
                     AKFKRVDPFTEKIKDDCITAFEFFNRYECGPEVKEKWRVIQMFVSLLSDDKARIPEVYM
                     QFKYAYPDLHIGWVEAVLRARDDFERSMLNAVKAKAAEMTVDPAQQYETIMSQV"
     CDS             complement(join(37444..37757,37849..37996))
                     /Name="input.path1.gene505"
                     /gene="input.path1.gene505"
                     /source="GlimmerHMM"
                     /transl_table=1
                     /translation="MWSDLPAMALGRIAAGLGSYRQFRQDQVEERRVIVRPEEQGVSGI
                     GPGLSHVACIVSSSCPHTAISSAKASEAHAALGLIDRPFRDGALALHALKYLFQLSFDH
                     DASHYHFSERGVECFEVEDQVQLAHVFEKAVEGQHKDLDEIEEGQRGLG"
     CDS             join(38893..39029,39086..39378,39562..39733,39999..40038)
                     /Name="input.path1.gene506"
                     /gene="input.path1.gene506"
                     /source="GlimmerHMM"
                     /transl_table=1
                     /translation="MHSFLKAVVGFAVVGGVRSVEVKRYAPAITPGPGTEDVAKRQDLD
                     AVSLGLVLLTGVPESLREVAATNLPALSSILWGDFLDQRKPEWFLELPWEIQDYLVKKF
                     GPQTAWPTGAPMSSEYGLSTALLTNGPSTSSEKLQSPWTKSPTIPTSSSMPDSNEVLSK
                     NQKIGLSVGIPLGLLTTAALIFACCALCWRHKKKNVEGQRFESPKHGNAR"
     CDS             complement(join(40957..41004,41276..41648,41653..41812,
                     41889..42345,42350..42355))
                     /Name="input.path1.gene507"
                     /gene="input.path1.gene507"
                     /source="GlimmerHMM"
                     /transl_table=1
                     /translation="MPVVATLRGALSPSRFPAFCATLIGGATLLQLPLALALRKIAPTY
                     RPSLVAVCIKFVSALASASVAFVLLNSHPSTSSSSATALTHLDVIKPGPFDEPPELGSK
                     EIGSVLLDARSLSRTDLPGKSMDLTLFAAVRAGDVLISRLWDRVPPGRSKTQVDCPKRT
                     TSGSPRPPSLTTVSYLPCGMRGRKKYHLWSGHMFQRIEGTNLRALYGTWVYGKDTGMSA
                     LLGSMCHDYGLDEQSGDPARTIPIPCELVHMGRGKNCEKHALTRFVRGWAFAARMYAPL
                     QLIVLIRHVKRNASQKHRLPVHTRSMIGKAIADTMRSSAFLGAFIAFFYYGPKKIRIAF
                     AGFWAIF"
ORIGIN
        1 atggtgggtg aggtggtggg tggtatatag gacgagcgag ggtgcggcgc aagcttggcg
       61 cattgggcat gttagcgtcg tcatgagccg cagcagcctg catgtatccc actactcgct
      121 cccgtcgacg actccaagca ccaccaacac cagcacctgg acgacgcgca gctcgcggca
      181 ctcgtcctcg tcgtcgacaa caacctcgca ccgccgccgc cgccgccgcc acaccttcac
      241 tgcccagccc gccggctcca gcgccgccct gcgtggcctg tactcgatcg aagagaagaa
      301 gatgccctcg atcctgtccg aggaggacaa gcagacggtg aagcgcaccg tgcccaagca
      361 gaccaacaag atccaggccg tcgccgtcgc caagctgtac atcgcctacc cgcaccccga
      421 gcaatggacc tacacgggcc tgcagggcgc cgccgtgctg gccaacgacc tggtcggcca
      481 caccttctgg ctcaagctgg tcgacatctc gcccgcccag cgcggcgtgc tgtgggacca
      541 ggagatctac gaccagtttg cctacaacca ggaccgcgtc ttcttccaca cctttgagat
      601 cgacggctgc ctggccgccc tctccttcgc cgacgagaag gaggcccgca ccttcaagaa
      661 gaagatggac gaccgcgaga agaacgcgac caagaacacc cggaacaagc cctttggcgc
      721 cctgggcgcc gccgccagca ccggcccgca aaagtcccac ggcctgctgg gcggcatctt
      781 cggccacagg caccagtcca accaccaaca gccgcagtcc atcatccccc cacccgtcgt
      841 ctcgcccaca aagtcctcgg caatcgacac gagcgacccc tcgtggcagc cgctgctcaa
      901 ggagctgctg accatgggca tcaccgagga ccagattgag gagaacgctg acttcatcaa
      961 gctctacatc gagcaacgca aggccaacga gaaggcccag cacgagacca cggaaaagaa
     1021 gagccgcgct ccgcctccgc cgcccccgtc tgccccgccg gcaaagacct ctctcagccc
     1081 gcaacacaca ggcgcctcct cgaagcgggg cccggcccct gccccgccgc cagctcgcag
     1141 gaccaagaca gacgccacga gcatcaatcg tgcctcctct gccagtccag cgcccccttc
     1201 tcctccgcga caaccaactc ctccacccgc cccgggccct ccccagccca agttccgcgc
     1261 cccgccccct attgccgacg ctggcaaact tgcaaaccaa cccccgcccc cgccctcgag
     1321 ggcacgagcg tcgtccaatg ttgcgaaccc aggtccaccg ccccctccgc gcccacccaa
     1381 gacgcctgtc gacgacgacg agcagacgcc ggcgccgagg tttggcgttc cgccaccatt
     1441 cacaggcaac cgtgtaccct ccggcccgcc tccaccaccg agtcgaggtc cagttccacc
     1501 accaccccca gcacgagata cacctcccct ttccggcgcc ccgccgcccc tgccacccaa
     1561 gaccgctgcg gcaccgatgc ctcctccgcc gcgacctgcc cacaatgcac cacctccatt
     1621 acctccttcg acctcccgtc ctgtccctgc agcaccgaca aatgcagcac ctccaccacc
     1681 tcctctgccc gccatgagcg cacctccgcc acctccacta cccccgacca gcgctccagt
     1741 gccaccgccc cttccaccta tgaacaacgc accccctcca cctcctccaa tgcccacaaa
     1801 ggtaccaccg cctccctctg gctctgcacc gcctccgcca cccctacctc caggatctgg
     1861 gccgcctcca cctccgccga tgccttctgg ctctgggcca ccgcctccac caccaatgcc
     1921 ggcctcggcc ccactgccaa aggctccagc tggacgagac ggactgttgg cagatattcg
     1981 gggtggcgcg agattgaaaa aggtagcgga ctcggaaaac gagaccgcag cggggcagca
     2041 gtacccggtt cggagcctgc gggcgcatca ggcggcagtg gacctgccac accaggtcca
     2101 gaaggcggtc tggctggtgc attggccagt gctcttgcgg cgagaaaggc caaagtcagc
     2161 cacagtggta agtttgtcat tcatatatca tcgatctgtg ctaacattct tttttagatg
     2221 acgaggacga taaggacgac tggtaaatag ggctttgaga catttgttca atgttcgacg
     2281 tggtgcatag tttcggcgcc tggctttttt tcgttgagcc aaaagtaaag agacaattcg
     2341 gttatgggga aaggaaatgg ctgatctgca ccgcattgat cagcaaacgg gcaagggaaa
     2401 gcttgagtgg aaggcaggaa caggggaagt cagcatcgta gcaagattgt gtaaataggg
     2461 ttggtagcat gaaagacggc tgatgtgagt gtgaatatcg gagcatgcca ggttggcagc
     2521 atctaaagac taataccaag cttggcatat tgttaaatcg atatactcac aattaagata
     2581 ccctatattg taccacgata tatgccctag ggtgcttatc ttagactacc taggctgttc
     2641 agtggttcac ttgcaagatg caactgctgc tcacgctaga ttcgtttacg gccggtgttg
     2701 cgagccgcgt catgctctgc ccctgccacc ataagcttat tggcccgctc gtctagtgtt
     2761 attcagaggg aacaatgtta tccacgttgg ctgtggcttt acgaagtttc cgtgcgagtc
     2821 gctgaccgtg tgctcgatca attgtgttgc tggttctctc catgggttta agagcggccg
     2881 tcgtcccata agcaaagggg acacgcatcc aaaatactca agaacatcga tcaagctaac
     2941 agcgtaaagc tctttgccct catggcctgc attcgaaaat ccatgacaga caacgaagtg
     3001 tccgagaatg actttgcacc gcaacatgtt gagaacccat tggaatattt cccgaaccag
     3061 agcgtccaga gcttgcaagc gagaacttat caagggtcga atgaagcgcc tccaccatac
     3121 tcggaattca tggaaggaac cggtgcaaca acgcagcggg tcgaagtgat tgagcttagt
     3181 agcgacaaca gtccacaagt ccttatgaca ccccaacacg actatttcaa ctactccgca
     3241 gttacgacac cgtcaacgct gctgggaagc ccggctgccc agatattccc tgctgtgcca
     3301 ggggtttcaa ttaataacga tatacgccag atgtccacca gagaccatcg ttgccagcca
     3361 acatcgactc aagcaaagac tcccttaggg acggtccact cacatgccaa agcgcgcgaa
     3421 gcaggtttcc agatagatca atctccatct ctggaccgat ccagtccagg tagtgtcctc
     3481 ccggaaatca ttacagtatc ctcagtctcc acgttcaaac atgtttgtga accaggaaga
     3541 gtggtggcct tcctcgtgcc gtttccaaag ccaatgctga aaggcatcaa gccagaaaac
     3601 ataccagatc gctttcttat ctacacgcct cctcttccac cgctgtcgaa gccagagccg
     3661 ggacaaacag agagctcgtg gcataaaaca caacgtctat ggcaggaaga cgtgcggcgg
     3721 gctaccatga caaatgcatc catggtgacg tggaaaggta tgaaagccag gacgacggcc
     3781 atggtcaaca agggtgttgg tatgactagg agctcgacgg tcgagttctt ggacagggta
     3841 tcagagggta tgatttcttc gacggcctcg gacgccgggg cagtacaaac accggccatg
     3901 caaccacaat acgaccacga tatgactgcg gcacatgagt tggccgcttc gtacccgtcc
     3961 ggagtcacgg gacaacatgc tggcattcct tccacgcttg aatcgagatc agttgagccg
     4021 aatcagccac cttcggtact gtcgtcgccg tcagtcttga ctgtccgtga gccagataaa
     4081 ctagaatttc tcaccttgat tcacccgccc tctctctccc tcactccaca agaaatccgc
     4141 aaagaattcg tagactcatt ggtgcgcacc cgggagcaat cccgcaataa ggctctcgtt
     4201 gcttctgcgc tgctccccct ggcagccacc atggatgctg ttctcgtcgt aaccttgggc
     4261 ggtcttacac aggcatcggg tgtggtggct tatcagaata cacgcggtgt agtagcaagc
     4321 aagaaattgt ccaaagcgct attgagtccg actagaagcg gtgttgtcca agcgtcgatg
     4381 gagctcgagg ctaaaagatg cgagtgcgaa catcatgacg atgactctgt gtgtagcgaa
     4441 agcgtatcaa aggtgtcaaa tgagaagggc aaatcgatga agaaggggaa tgtcaatggt
     4501 atggagatgc acgttgaggc gtcgagcgct ctcgacgcat tcacacggta cctggaactc
     4561 gcgtgcttgc aaaagtcttt tgccatgttt ccccacgtga ggccatatga gccccgtgac
     4621 cccaaggaac aagacgtcct ggataacatc gggtggacgc ccaagagaag atctggcaga
     4681 ggccttgata tagaggcaaa tggtgagggg ggtgggaaat tggcaaggct cagtgcagag
     4741 caggatgagg agtggcagag gagagaggca ttggctgacg tggccaacat tgcgagaaaa
     4801 gcagcttcgg agtgggtggc ggcttgcaaa gggttcaaag attagacaga gatccagata
     4861 caaggattta tttggtaggg cttactgtgt gaattggaag ggcaccgagt tcctggcgtg
     4921 ctacaagcgg gccaagtctt tctcttattc cacccaaggg atctggtgaa gggacagggt
     4981 ctcaaaaatc aatttattgc ccgaataggt cccaatcaat gcattgggcg tcaccgcttt
     5041 cagctgggag gcatgtcgtg cggtccatcc caggttacag cactggaggc gggtgtccga
     5101 agagctgcta tgcagacgcc atctatggcg ttcgaccaat aaaagactag tacctgattt
     5161 tccccctctt tggtactctt tacgcaactg ttgtgcaggg tgcacgctgt ttgagaatgg
     5221 ttactcagtg ccatgccgat taaactgcat ccttttagat gcgcttgtta gtccttgcac
     5281 ttgcacaaga agaaagcgac aactcaggcg gttacacacg cattgtacga gccatgatgg
     5341 atatggtgaa tttgatcggg ataaaatacc ccttgttgtg tgatacaaat gcaatacgcc
     5401 gtgaagccag cttgagggaa acggaggcat actagaaatg aaacagtaac tatgagagaa
     5461 ggaagttgcc aaggaaaacg caaagacagt acgaggtagc caacggcaag tcgacattca
     5521 acgcgaatag gcgcggggca acggagaagg catcggtaca atggaaaatg gtccactcgc
     5581 aaaggaaacg agacccttga tctcggctag tacacggggg gtatcgaggg tgtccgcgag
     5641 gacgagatgg tctggtgtgt cgtcattcgt gaagtgcaaa gaaaggtgct agatgcggcg
     5701 ctcgagctgg tggacgcgtg ccttgaaggc cttgactatc tcgccaatgc ggcgcacctt
     5761 gtcgaactcg acttgcagct cgtcgatctc gcggaggatg gcgcggaagc gagcaatttc
     5821 ggcgtcggca ttgtggatgg catgggcggc gcgatcggac tggagctggg tggccgtctg
     5881 ggtctgctgg gtgagctgga tgggggaaga gagggtcagc atggcatgga gaggaagagc
     5941 gagggtggat gtttgttacg cacatagtgc cagcgctgct ggatggagta catcaggcgg
     6001 tcaaagtggg cgctgagcgc ctgcaggctt gtgggatcca ggaggaggcg gccctggctg
     6061 gaggcatgcg acgcggcgcg cgacgaagag ctgccctgct gcgagagggc aatctgctgg
     6121 tgctggcgga ggagctggac ttcgctctgc gagaggccca gttggttgtc ggggatggag
     6181 gaggacatca caagctctcg gtgcacacca tgctggtccc gtcacagggc aacaccatgc
     6241 atggcacccg atgcaagacg agcagcgcgc caacagcacg ctggaattgg gatacaggtt
     6301 gcacggcgga gcacagaagg tctgagaggc atgggccggc caagcctgtt gcagcccagc
     6361 ttgccgccac accagggggc ccgactgttg acctttgccc tttggccttt gaccacctcc
     6421 cgcccgtccg gcagcaccca ctgcccatgg cggcgctgcc ctccagctcg cgccgccttg
     6481 tcggaggagg gggtgccggc tgccccctaa tcaagtaggt gggtggtgtg ccctgccgcc
     6541 ctgccctgcc cagcctagta catgggtgct gcaccagtgt gcttacaagc gctccagggc
     6601 tgcgtgtcgg ccacctctgg ggctgcgtgt cgcatacgac ttggaacaag gtacgtacgt
     6661 gaatggaatt attcgtcacg tgccgctacc acgggcgcac gagtgaatgt atcgatagct
     6721 attacagaga aaaatgaaaa tggggtataa acatccagtc cagtccggcc tatcctgtcc
     6781 cgcccagtcc taacccaccc gtcctattat gtatgcacac gcccccaaag cctcgtattg
     6841 ggagcaccgc cattacaatg cgtagttctc cgcgtgcagg aagatctcgt ctctcgagtc
     6901 gccgctccac acgctcctct gcatctccgc caccgtctcg ctgacagccg tccgcatccc
     6961 tgccggcccg cagacaaata cgcatgtccg cctgccgaac cctcgtccca tctctcgcaa
     7021 aaggaacttc aggtccggtc gcccgtattc ggtcgaccac ccgtccttct tcttcacggc
     7081 cgcaggcagg aaagcgaagc gcatcaggtt cttctggaac tccgtcggtg tggacggaaa
     7141 cccaaaatca aacccctgaa cacccggcac cgccgttggg gaggttaggc cgtgttggta
     7201 gacgctcgcg tctgggtttg ccgatagtgc tgtgctaatg tcgagtgaaa gattgcggtc
     7261 ttgcctcctc gtcacgagag gttgcgacac gggtgtgatc aggtcggggt taggagcatt
     7321 gtgcgtgggc acattgagat gggatcccgg gcctttcata ggcacaagcc gtgcttgcgg
     7381 aagcgccatg atatcatcct cattctccgc acggagttcc ttctcctttt ctgggtcccc
     7441 tgcgcttcat ctcgtatcag tgccgaatga cgcttcgacg aaatacctga tacacgatgg
     7501 tcggcaatgt tttggaaggc atcgttgacc ttgtcatgga agtacagcga caccgggcgc
     7561 gtgggtgtct ttgcgctgac gagagtgccg ccaggattac gctttgcagt tgtgatgtaa
     7621 aattgacatt caactgcttc gggaggcgca aattcgcgac agatccgcaa ttcttccttg
     7681 aaccactcca atgtttccgg gcgcttgagt gcccaaatta cgtgaatctt gcgtgtgaca
     7741 gctttgccat cgcgcatctt cttgatcaga gtgagaagtt gtgagacaat ggcggtgatg
     7801 ccgctaccac ctgcgatcaa caccacatcg tcaaacgctt caatccgtcg ttgcatacca
     7861 ccatatggcc cgtcgatgaa ggcgcgatat gtatgccagg ggccgtgctc gagggcacta
     7921 cgaagtacct tattggtgaa gccgccaaaa ggacggaaga cgaggaccat gtcccggtag
     7981 ccctcgccat actcggatgg aaagtcatcg tcacacaacg atgcgatggt gaagggatgg
     8041 ttttcgaaca cggagatacc gggcatgcgt aagtagacat attgaccggg tctccacttc
     8101 acctgagttg ggatggtgat tttgatggcg ttctctggca tgatggtgac ggctgcttca
     8161 tccccaatca gccatgacat cttgaagggg ttcgcccagt tcagatagaa caatctcata
     8221 aagtaagaaa gcaaccatat gcctagggtt gcgaagaggt agttccacga tgtcaggtag
     8281 ttatgacaat gccagaaaac catgccaagg aagacaatgg ccacaggtac gtgcagagag
     8341 acgaacaatt catacatcca atgacgcaat ggctcgagcg aatggacgca gaggaagcag
     8401 agcgggacga gcgccgcaat gccggtgccg taggcgtaaa agccctcttg cgcaaagaat
     8461 gattcaaaca cgtgacgagc tcctttctcc caaatcggag tgacatagaa tggtacggta
     8521 tggatgatgc tgagcatgag gcacaaatat gcggcccacc gatgcagcac atttagcctc
     8581 tcgtggccta ttcctgtgat aaaagtgatg aggtttgctt tcatggacag gccaacgatc
     8641 catggcatga gtgctacggc catcataccc gatcggattg ccaggggagg agagccaaag
     8701 gcgatgctct tccaaaaaga ggttgaggga tgaaggtgta gcagatgccc aaagccagag
     8761 caccgagaat gatgacacac acagccaggg atggaaacac caagggcttc cagcctttcc
     8821 ggaaacggac ctcccggagc ggtctgtaga agatgaagcg gaagaaagct accgtcttgt
     8881 tgatgaagcc gaccgatgac acactggatt gggatttcgg gggcgtgggt agtgggcctt
     8941 cgcgtgggaa aaactttacg gttgacttgt cagtatacag aaccgacatc tcgtagtcgg
     9001 aatcggggag gcgattttcg cggttttcag tacctcttct tggtgaagcg cggtccggat
     9061 cttgtcgttg aacagatggt agtaccgcat gagcccggca atgacgagca gtggaatgca
     9121 gtagtagaca taggccaatg cgtacttgtc gcttttattc caaggatctc gtgtgttggc
     9181 ctctatcagt cccggaggac ttgtcgaatt gaccggtatg ttgattcggc gtatcaaggt
     9241 cgagagtgag ccagccacct cgcgctcagc caaggaaaga gcagcattga tgcggtccaa
     9301 cgccacgccc gcgcgttgca ccgtgtcgcc tggaagtgct ggcatggcga actcttcaga
     9361 cggggctgtc gacaggtcgc aagggaatgg gcggatggaa tacgtctgca agcacggtcc
     9421 agggcgcgag gtcggtgcgg accaaagcgc tggaattggc gggacagcgg cgggaggaga
     9481 tatggaggga atccttccct acatggggca tgtggtgacg atgcggtgtg actcgcgggt
     9541 aagtgtggtg tgtccttgac ggcggcggtc ccgggctcgg tctcgagaac aattgcagag
     9601 gtccagctct tttcttgcgg cagcacgttc tggcagcggg ggcagatggg atgagagaaa
     9661 gcaaggacac tgatcgggcg tggacggggt agatagcgga cgggaaccgc gccgctagcg
     9721 atcgtctcgt cccttgcggg agtggagagg ctatcggcag ggtccagggt gagcaggcgc
     9781 gaacagccaa cggcatatgt gatggtaccg ctcacgccgc acaagtgaag gcgctattgg
     9841 gctgagatgt gatgacgccg caagggcagc gtgacggaaa gagacgagca atatcgcggt
     9901 cccctacgcg cattggggcc tcttccgcgc cgggaaatca ccgtgcagct cgcggctgtg
     9961 agtggcgggg ggcaggaaaa atccaatggc gacctgcccc tcttgggctc gacctggggc
    10021 gggtgttgga tcgtgtctgc gtgttcgcat gacggcgcac gatgggcgaa tagcgaggca
    10081 ggcgctgtgc tacggcagca atggaacgtg cagacgtgca cattgggggc agacggccgt
    10141 ggtgttgagg ttggctggtt ggctgacggg ctctctgtag ccgccctgct atgcagacac
    10201 agcctagcgg ccactcaagc ttcgaccgcg tctttcgcga tagcagccca gtacttacac
    10261 gcgcttgcgc acctgatcat ccccgcacta tccaggcacg ccgaagcttg cttgcagcaa
    10321 cgtcgtcaga agtgagaacg tcgctgtccg agcaccggta ggcactgcac tgcgtttcca
    10381 acgtcggccg agcctttggc ccgtcacggc cgatctgcag cacgtcgata gagttgtgcc
    10441 atctatgctc gaaacgggcc gcgttggcat catcgagtca agacgcccgg ccaatcacgc
    10501 gcaacgccat caacgaggcg gagatggatc catgggcaat ggctttgctc ccaacagtcc
    10561 gacacactcc agaaggccaa accgacggca ctgcactgca cactggtgtg ccatgtagga
    10621 aatgcctgtg tgcttgtgaa tctatgctta cagtacagga caggacagga cagtacatac
    10681 agctcgtctc agctgtgccg tttgccaacc ctttgaaagg ctgggagggt ggaccggtag
    10741 tatacatgac gtttaatcaa tcaaacgcat gcatgcctgt agaaagtttg caatgcaaag
    10801 taaaacaaac aaaccaagcc agtcccttat tgtaacacac tggattgggc atggtgggtt
    10861 gcacgtgcgc tcttgccttc caaggttccc atcttggaag gccccaaggt tccgaggttc
    10921 caaggttcca tcgacgggaa caacgctcta ggtaataagg caagcaggag atgctgttcc
    10981 acgagcacga gcatgggcaa gtcgacttgt gcatcgccat ctcagcacac tgaatcagtc
    11041 tacccaaggc ggccaggttg tgtagaggca gccttgaaac acagagtccg aaccgggtga
    11101 gcaacatgtt tcaacacaca tgcaccatag gtaagcactg catcatggga tctaacatta
    11161 ttcattcagg agattattaa cggagccaag tggtcgccca ccggattatc cgtgtttttg
    11221 tatagtatag gtacctaggt atgacagtgt tcatgcgctc gcctgtaagc ttaggcccat
    11281 gcaaggcgag gaacttagga catggcactc gaattgctta ctacatgaag attagaatat
    11341 attattacag atgaaaacta gcaaatccaa ggctaacatg ccttcttacc agagatgtac
    11401 tctgcagctc tctcggccag agcgtagaca atggcctggt agtgagccgt gatggcagtg
    11461 gggaatacac tagcatcaac aacgcgaaga ccttccacac ccttgacctt gaaccttgtg
    11521 tcaaccacct tgcccataga tgcagtacct gctgggtgga agaaggtatt gccgacccga
    11581 gcgttacgcg catcaatctc ggcatccgtt gagtccttgg tcaactgagg ctgtccttca
    11641 ggggccagct cgtactcgac gaattcttgc atgactgagc tgttttgaat gacctccatg
    11701 acgcttctca tgccctcacg catgatggtg cgatctacgt ttgtggcctg gtagttgggg
    11761 tcgattgcag gtggcgtggc agggtcagcg ctggtgatct tgatgctacc gcgggaagtc
    11821 gggttcatat tgagcacgca cgaggcgatg aaggtgccat ccgcaggcac atcgacaccc
    11881 acaagctggg ctgctgcagg agcgtagacg acgagggttt ccgtgtgggc gacgtcggac
    11941 gcgagccaat ggttgccttc gaccttgcca ccatcggcct tgatcgcggc cttgagcttc
    12001 tccgctggag tctgttgcgt gatgacccaa tcgcaaggca gtcccttgta gtaggccgga
    12061 tcggtccatt cggggcctcc aagggcgagc ccaggcttac gtgtcttcca ccactggcag
    12121 gcagagaagt gatcgtggaa gttgttgcca acttcggggg cgtcgagtac cacgggaatg
    12181 ttgaactttt tgaggagagc agatggacca acaccagaaa gctgcagaac ctgtggggtc
    12241 ctgtacgctc cagtggagat gatgacctcc ttggaagcct tgtactgtgt tccgtttgcg
    12301 acttcaacgc cgacggcggt cttcttgcca ttcttggtct cgaaaagaac acgcttgacc
    12361 agagtgtcag tcacgatttg cacgttcttg taggcgccca ggccataagc ttcactggca
    12421 agctgacgcc ttccattctt gaagtcctcg accagctcgg cgcggccaat gggtgtaccg
    12481 tcgttggcat caggaacacc cttgacgcca atttcggtcc aggcagtctg caggggttcg
    12541 cgaagggggt acttgcggtt gggatcactc gacgagaccg actcggcggt gatggggccg
    12601 gtgtagccat gttgcttaac gtccgtgttc tcatagtagc tctcggtttt cttgaagtac
    12661 tgcagccagc cgtcatagtt gtaggacgag tcgccaacca attggctcca gtagttgaag
    12721 tctgccttgt tgcctcgggt ccatgtgccg tagttggttg cgctgccgcc agaaagggcc
    12781 ttaccggcag cggcgtacat gtttcggttg ttcacgtgga cttggggtac ggtcgagtag
    12841 gcccaatcaa gctccgagta gtgttctgag aaggcgtcga gaggtgccga ggtgagaggg
    12901 tgctgggaga catttttgcc agcctcaatg agcaagatgt tgaggcttgg gttggattgg
    12961 gcgaggcggg tggaaaggac agagccggca atgccgccac cggcgatgat gaagtcccaa
    13021 atcatagctt gggtgggctc ggtagctcct ggtgtgtgct ccagacgttg gtccaataag
    13081 acctgagctc ctggggcggt ggtgctgtca gccattgtgg gcgcgggtgt tggaattgaa
    13141 gatgggaaag agggggtggg agagaggatg ggagagagga tgggacagag aaggagtggg
    13201 agtgtgtggt cttacagtgt gcaagaggca gcaggccaat atacaaagaa atttatctat
    13261 gctgacagga taggtaccca cgccacgagc acgccggtgt gccaagcaga agaggtgcgg
    13321 ggttgtcctg gcggagcact atacacacta tacacagggc tgcacggcgc tgaaatagaa
    13381 aggttccaca gaagcagaga gacagggtgt ccagcaattc atatggcccc gtcggtcccc
    13441 gaagataaac aatcgtggga cggcggcagg atgggctact cggagcgcgt tgtcagcagt
    13501 ggcgcggcgc cagcctcccg cggacgccat tttcggcgcc gggctagcct gcgtagaggc
    13561 tttcgggtgg ccgtaggcgg tgattgcaga gtcgggcagg taggttgtgt gtagacagcg
    13621 gagcgatggc gccatgggcg ttggcgggcg ttggcggacg ggcgctggac gggcccttga
    13681 tggccccctt ggccgccgtg gcgcgaaggc tgcgggctgg ttggcctcgc cggccggctg
    13741 gcaatacgag ccccacgtgg acggtgcgtc tcccaggcct gggagttccc gcctaggccc
    13801 ccagcgccat ccatcccccc gccagcgccc cccggcgccc tccagtcctg caacgcacgt
    13861 aaggactgac cctcgctaga ctacatactg tagactaccg tgtctactta tgtgcctccc
    13921 cagcacctgc atcggtagtg ccctgcaggg gccgcgccct ggacccgtcg cccgagcttg
    13981 tcgtcggact tgatgcacag aatcgcctgt ttgagcactc aggcaatcac cgcacctcgt
    14041 cgcatcacct cttgcgcacc tcttgcacca ctcctggtcc cacgttcctg catctcacgc
    14101 tcaagggttg ttattgatcc taccatctag accccgccag cttcgtgtgc ccacctcgcc
    14161 tcgatgaggc tcatggcact accgcgcggt cgcgtgacgc cctgcaacac aaacctgcca
    14221 tccgcagcag cgaacagccg cttccaatcc gactcggtcc gaatgcaccc gttccagcag
    14281 ctcagcatca ccatgtcgag atagctgcgc acgcatttgt cagttctctg cacaccaccc
    14341 acccacgtct ggctgcactt acttggcgtc cttcctgctc agcttgttct ccggcgcgtc
    14401 ttcgcgctcg tactcgtaga gcaggacgcg tgccccgctc ttgagccctg gcacgaggct
    14461 gcgcaggatc tccacgcaat acttgtcgct ccagttgtgc aggatccacc gcaaaaagta
    14521 cacatcggcc gtcaccggct gcggcgtgaa gaaatcatgc gccatgaagc ttaccctctc
    14581 cttcagctca ggggcaagta tctcgctacc caccttcgcc gtgccttcga ggtcctgcac
    14641 gacgaaacgc atctgcttgg tctcggacgc gagcctcgtg ctgacccctc catggccgcc
    14701 gccaacgtcc acaaccgtga agtctgccct gtcgaattcg tgccacggga atgcacccac
    14761 caggtggctc aggtcgcagt tgtcgcgctc tgtaaagtac cgcatcccag caccaaaacg
    14821 tctcgcccgc tcgggctgct gggccaatgc tctgtagaat ggtagctccg tgccgtgtgc
    14881 aatgttgtag cccgtttccg tcggctcctc tgcctgtggc catctctgca ggccttcaat
    14941 ggccttttgc gatgcgggga ccagctcttc caccttcatg cccagggcat cgaacgcgcc
    15001 cgggacctcc acaagatgcc gcgatgcagc tgaatgcgcc acgcggttcg cctcgggctc
    15061 ccggaagtag ttgatggtga tggcatatcg gaagaagcgc cgtaggacca gctcgttgac
    15121 cttggctgat ttagccactt cttcatacga gatgctgcct tccagtggca cgtgatgtgg
    15181 gagtcgaagg ctgtatatgg ctcgtagtgc gactatatcc gtgtactggc aatgacttag
    15241 cgagggttga ctttcacaat gttccaccat aagtactcac gccgtacagc acttgaatca
    15301 accatgattc aggctccacc acttcctttt tcagctcgta tgaagcatcc agtagctcca
    15361 cccgagcttg ttggacttca aaaggcaccg gttgtgactt atctgcgttg gcatattcgt
    15421 caaccttttt ggcattcgcc agtatcttct ctgccaactc aacgagggga gacatgtcgg
    15481 aatgggtaca gagaggatga ggaggatgac tgtcgttgat cggaattctc tgcggggaga
    15541 gttacggggg agagttgcgg cgtagtgttt tggtcggcac aaattgacac cgactccctc
    15601 ggcagcggtg agtccactta gcaaatcaat atttgcatcc tgaaactacg tgctaggatc
    15661 acaccttcgg aggaagacga gactttccgg tggagatacc gtctgtggga tcggaacggg
    15721 cacgactttg ctgctccctt gatgccccgc tggtgccgag actacgccga agaggcaact
    15781 gttctgctgt tctagaagag atgcgtaatc atccgctctg tgctcggcaa tttctctcca
    15841 tgtgcgctga caggatccgg caactgggtc gatcgacact gccgaacatg tgaactggga
    15901 gctcgagcgc ctgtgttttg tgctgtacgc gatgaaatca ggtttggcac aatcctggta
    15961 ataccgcgca gtagactaaa ttcttagcac ctaggtagac taaagtagtg tatcatcgcg
    16021 cttagaaggg cttgagccac attgggggca tattgtgcgc acgtgcctgg ttcatggggc
    16081 ctggatattg gagcaggggg cttatgcatc actagtcgtt ttccttgcat ccatgtccta
    16141 gtatacgggc ttcgggtttc acgaatttcc cttccagaca ctataggtcg gaaggcgaat
    16201 accatagtgt accctgaggg agcctttcca gatctcggtt atcagttcat gctggagaag
    16261 gccgtctcgc atggcgtatc ttggtaagta agcgtccatt ttaaccactt tccgagtcgg
    16321 agattggcca cggtccaacg taattatcgt gttgagcacg gagctttcct ccaagccacg
    16381 tgtgcatgtg agatgcatac atgttcatgc atggcgatgt ctccatgggc tcaattcatg
    16441 caattcggag ttggtgggag gccatgcgca aaccgacggt caggatatgc ttcgaactct
    16501 gaagcgacat gttgcaagtc atgcccaacg taccagagga gatggtacat tcaacacgaa
    16561 agggaaaaat caataacatg aagttcttac catctagtcg tacgagtgat taactatcct
    16621 ctccattttc ttcgtctgta attctaaatt ttaagcttat tccaaccata gacgatctcg
    16681 tcccaacata agggttatgg tgtatgatat acgagcagac taaaccactc ccttcggggc
    16741 aacccagaac ctcagattca caaaagcagt acaactttaa aagcgtagtc tgataacttc
    16801 agtggattga ttgcatcctg tctatctcta ggagtatttc tcatgggata aaaatatgta
    16861 catagaagat aatatttgcg tgaaaacgct ctgtggagat tctattttct cagactctct
    16921 gcatccttag ctcgtgcttt actgtgattc cggtggtgtc tgtagctagt ccctccaggc
    16981 tttcgtctga caggcttcct cgtcgtggtc ttccacccga gatagtgatt gtgtttggtt
    17041 ccatatcaga gaggccgtgt tcctcgtcta gtcgtcgaaa acttgagtca ccgctgtgct
    17101 tgctcggctt acccgtgcct ctgctgcctt tccgtgtacc gaacagagaa ccaaagatct
    17161 tgcccttgaa caaaggccgg agtagaggag cagaggctac cgagatacca attgcgggct
    17221 ccgtaaaact ccagaggaca gggtatgccg ccgtgtatgt aatgtccatg tatgagacag
    17281 tgtgcagtgc gtaaatcctg aggcacgaaa tcaccatggt gctgcacaag ccattagcat
    17341 cggatcgatg gcaagggaat ctggatacat acaagatgcc gacgccaaaa atggcgaata
    17401 gggcaatttt gtttgtcatg ggaagttgca agttccagat catgggcaag ggaagcacaa
    17461 ggaccatcag atcaactaca agatcaagga tgccaatggc gaggaaggca gccggctggt
    17521 cagcgcactt gccaccagga atggtgttgt cccagttgta ggcaactggc tggcaaagca
    17581 caaatgctgt caagatgacc atgatggacc atgcggctat gaaggcaatg acagcgtatg
    17641 cccacttgcg aaagttgttg gctgcgctaa agattcgtgc cagaaagagg cagatggaga
    17701 ttttgatcag ccccaaggtt gtcgcgtaga atacttgcat ggcgacaagc acctaattcg
    17761 tctacgttag tagaggccat ggaacagttg gcggcagctt actttaagga agtcggtcac
    17821 tttgtgcggg acatcgtaca catgatgacc tgcgcctcct atgacgacct ctgcaatcgc
    17881 ttgttagtac tgccccgtgc tctgttcata caagaattag ggacgtaccc agaatggagc
    17941 aagcagccat gccatagatg gcgatctgtc gaagacggtc agacatgtgc agacgggggg
    18001 cgtgaccgaa gtcggaggcg gtttacctgt gccgcaataa tgaaccagtc ctccgagcag
    18061 agactggcct tcttcatgcg cttcgcggcg atgcgaagca cgagcgatat ggtggaggtg
    18121 attgtgaaag cgacgacaca gcccacgatg gccctggacc ggtaggcatc gaggactcct
    18181 cgctcaggat tcggcatgga cattgcggcg gataggaaaa tattgtatgc cggataccca
    18241 aggtgatggg tgtcgggcga gtcgcacgtg ggtggtgggc ggcaaagggt agttatgtgg
    18301 tgcagcactt aatgcaggca atctaatatg gttggggttg tcgcatctaa tgcgatgggt
    18361 gtgccaatcg cgcgaatgaa gcccccgaca caataagtac ccgagtccga agcgtcaacg
    18421 gtgtctcgac agctggacgt ggaaggtgct ataatcggac acagcaaatg gttgtacaag
    18481 cccgaagagc tagccccacc cgggatgtgg cggagtgttg accgaccagc atttccgtaa
    18541 gcactgctcg aatcaacggt cttgggtatg atcagttcag ggcggcggag gggctcgtct
    18601 gagctcccgg cgtaccagtc cgtcagggcg cgcgtgtgtg ggcgtggccg aaagggcaca
    18661 tggcggaagg cttggcgacg ccaacgggac tgggctggca gagggctggg tacttgaatt
    18721 tggccttgct gtgggctgta tgtacctgtg cggcacagtg cgggagaatc catggcctct
    18781 taaaggcgcg gcactcccgc gcgcttctcg tcctgtatgt ggtggccgat ggttgccttc
    18841 gttgaaagcc atgctgctcc tctttggtga cgcttgttac gatttccatg cctcgattgc
    18901 agacctccac cggcggtcgc agtgctcggt agtgctgcgg ggcttcctgc tggcctgttc
    18961 agacgcgctc cgatgcgggc tggcggagct tgatggtgct gagagggcac gctttgggtc
    19021 ctttgagagc ctcctggagc tggccgaagt gcactcgcag cgccgcgacg agtcccagga
    19081 cgctgccgtg gccacggtgc tgcagtgtgc atgtcagctc ggctggctgg tgatgtgggt
    19141 gctacccgga cgacacatgg cagagtcgac cccaatccaa tcgacacggc tgacaagata
    19201 gcagacactg ggaggggacg acgagtgggc caacggttgc cgaccccagg cccagcacct
    19261 gcacgggcat cagcacgggc atgctggccg ccgccgtcgc tgctagcgcc tcgtcggtgg
    19321 tggacctggt cgccattgca ccggacgcca tccgcattgc actccggctg ggcatccaag
    19381 catcgcgccg cagccgctcg ctagagccgc cgtcgaagca cctgctgcct tgggccgtcc
    19441 agtatgccca ccaccacgat gcccaccacc acgccgggcg cccgtgcctg gagccgaacc
    19501 tcagcctgcg cgacgagctc gacgccttcc accacgccgc ggtaagctgc acccccgcgc
    19561 tgccagcgcc cccagcgccc ccgcctgcct gtccagctgc tgatgctcac tgccgtgacc
    19621 caggccattg ccccccaccg ccgcctgtac gtcagcgcct caggcctggg caccaccacc
    19681 gttagcgggc cgccctctgt gctgcagcta ttcttggaca gcagcgccca cagcgcccgc
    19741 agcgcccgca gcgccctccc ggccccctgc cccgtgcccg cccgcactgc ctggcacgct
    19801 ccccacctcg cccctcctca agcccgtctc gtcgatgcca tcctgggcac ctcgccgctg
    19861 ctgctgcacc gtccgctgcc agcccaccgc ctgctgctgc tgccgccctc gcccctgccc
    19921 ctgccccggc ctgtcccttc gtccggcccc cagacaacga cagttcgcca tgtcttggag
    19981 cgtgtcgtcg tcgacctgct gtccgtccct gtcgacttgg acgccgtcgc ccacgcactc
    20041 aagcccttcc agcccgtgcc cattggtccg ctgggcgacc acctcctcgc tcccttgacc
    20101 agcttcctgc aggccaatga ccgccctgtt gctgcactcc atgccccgcc gccccctgca
    20161 ccgcagaaac cgcgctccag cgacatcgca atcgtaggtc tcgctggtcg ctttcccggc
    20221 ggcaatgacc tcgacagctt ttgggatgtg ctcagcggcg gcctggacct ccacagggag
    20281 gtgcccccca cccgctttga cctcgcatcc cactatgatc ccaccggcca cctgaagaac
    20341 agcacctcgg ttccgtatgg atgcttcatc gacgacccgg atctcttcga tgcgaggctg
    20401 ttcaacatgt ctccgcgcga agctgcccag acggacccca tggccaggat cttcctgatg
    20461 accgtccatg aggcactcga aatgtccggc taccagtacg atcgtactca tgccaccgac
    20521 cacagaagga ttgccgttta cttcggtcag accagcgacg actatcgaga ggtgaacatg
    20581 ggccagaatg tagacacttt ctgggtcacc ggaggcaacc gaatgttcgc gaatggccgc
    20641 gtcaactatc attacggctg ggagggaccg agcatgaatg ttgacggagc ctgctcttcg
    20701 agtcacatgg ccatccaact tgcctgctcc gccttggctt cgcgggagtg tgacaccgcc
    20761 gtcgcgggtg gtggtatggt catcacgaac cccgattctt atgctggcct tgaccgtggt
    20821 ggcttcctct ctcatactgg cccctgcaaa ccattcgacg agcaagccga cggctattgt
    20881 cgagcggaag ctgtgggaac cctcgttctt aaacgtttgg aagacgccat agcagaccgc
    20941 gacaatatcc aggcggtcat caagggtatc agtaccaacc actcggccga ggctcgttcc
    21001 atcacccatc cgcacgcaga gacacaagag aagctcatcc ggaaagtgct ccgagatgct
    21061 ggggtgcagc cttgtgatgt tgaccatgtt gaaatgcatg gcacgggaac tcaagctggc
    21121 gaccttcaag aaaccacttc aatcgccagc gtcttcggta gtaaccgtga tgctagcaag
    21181 ccactgtatg tgggggcgct caaagctaat gtcggtcaca gtgaatcagc ttcgggggtc
    21241 agcgcagtca tcaagtcaat cctgatgctc cagaaggaca caatacccca acatgtaggg
    21301 ataaagaccg ccttgaaccc aaaactccct gcgttgaaat cgatgaatat acacataccg
    21361 actgtcaata cacccttccg accatccaat agccaagacg gaaagcgcag aatgatggta
    21421 aacaacttca atgctgctgg agggaataca tgcctcctcc ttgaagacat gccacgtgtc
    21481 atggccactg gtagtgaccc tagaacgaca caagttgtga ctgtgtctgc tcgcacttca
    21541 aaatcgttgg cccagaacct ccgaaacatg gtcaaatacc tcgaaaatca tggcgatgtg
    21601 agactgagtg atttagcgta caccacaacc gcaagacgta tgcatcattc ccttcgcaca
    21661 gctcacgtcg cttcctcagt tgcagagctt actgcttccc tgaacaaggc aattggccaa
    21721 tccaacctgt tgaacgctac caaggcaccc tcggttgtct ttacattcac cggccaaggg
    21781 tctctatttg ccggtatggg tcatcaacta tacgccactt cgtcctcatt tcgggaaagc
    21841 atacaatcat cggattcgat ttgtcgccac ctggggttct cgtccttcct agatctcatt
    21901 aaagaaccca atctcgctgc acatcaattc actacggtcc aagcgcagtt aggccaagta
    21961 gctctggaat tggctcttgc cagtgcatgg acatcatggg gggtcaaacc tacgactgtc
    22021 attggccata gtcttgggga gtacgtagcg ctgtgccttg ctggcgtact cagcaccaca
    22081 gacatgtttt ttctcgttgg aaatcgcgcc ttgttgatgc agaagaactg ccaacatggt
    22141 actcattcaa tgctggctgt tgctatgaat gagtacgacg cgcgtcaagc catcatagaa
    22201 gctgggctac tttcttgcga gatagcttgc ctcaatggtc ctaaatctac cactgtcgcc
    22261 ggacttgtga cggaattgaa ttcactacac gaaaacctca gacatcgcaa catcaagtcc
    22321 actattctcg atgtaccata cgcaaatcat tctgcacaag ttcaagatat tgccgctgaa
    22381 tacgagctta ttgctcgcca ggttcactat ggcaagcctc agctagatgt agtttccact
    22441 ttacttggcc aaactatccg agaatccggt gtctttggtg cacagtatct tacaaggcaa
    22501 gctagagagc ctgtgaattt tcttggagcg gttaaacaac atcatgactc tgcaagtaaa
    22561 gagaccattt gggtagaaat tggccctcga ccaacatgcc ttgcaatggt acggtccatt
    22621 acagaggtct cgccaagcaa actgatccca tctatgcgcc ccatggaaga tcagtggtca
    22681 acattatcta caggccttgc tgaagcctat agacacggag tcaatgtcga ctggaatcaa
    22741 ttccataaag agtatgagac aagcttaaat cttcttgatc tgccaaaata cgctttcgac
    22801 ctcaaaagtt attggatcca atacgaaggc gattggaatc gcacgaagtc gtcttcgact
    22861 aaagctgccc aggtgcctgt acctccgttc tccagtacta cgttacaacg gatagagagc
    22921 gaaacatcat cgggtcggca acgaactgtc atctttaact ccaacctcga cgaagtcaat
    22981 cttcgagctg ccatcaaggg acatctagtc aacgattggg cgttgtgtcc gagttcggtg
    23041 tatgcggaca tggcctacac tgcagccaca tatatttgga agcagtcaca tccaaatcaa
    23101 gaggttccag gattgaatgt ctccgcaatg tgcattcata gccctatagt actgcaagac
    23161 gagactgagc agcaagtccg aatcaccgca gtctatgatg aaacctcttc tatggtgcag
    23221 gtcacgtatg gtctttcctc caccaacgag ccttcggcag aatgctcagt tctttttgaa
    23281 gactccaaac aatgggcact gaattggaaa gagcaatcat actttgtacg ctctgtcgca
    23341 gatcaactca cagtacaagg agtcgatcat gggacgactg agcggatatt ccgtaagaca
    23401 gcttatagga tattctcccg ccttgttgat tatgctcctg cttatcaagg tatgcaagag
    23461 gtattccttg acggcgacag cctagagggg tacgccaaga taaaactcca accaaagcct
    23521 agcgatgcta cctttggaat caatccgtat tggattgaca gtctggggca tatctccggt
    23581 tttgtggtca atgcaagctc ggaccgtgat caggtgtata tctcggaggg ttttgagagc
    23641 atgcgtctat gttctccctc tccgaagcca atacatactg cgcgtatgtt cggatgctcc
    23701 caaccgggaa gcccgggtgg gtatcaggaa acttatacat cttacaagat tcgaacattg
    23761 taggtgtctt tcaaggtgtc aaattccgag ccatgaagaa aaagattcta gagatggtca
    23821 tgcaatcgaa accgggaaag catacaaaca acccaacggg gcaatacgca ccagcttcac
    23881 gagcacagtc tgatacatct ttcgttgcgc ccaagccaga tgtcttgcca gcttctaccc
    23941 ccatcgatga catagttgct gtggtcgatt cctgtttatg ttccgagaca ggggttgata
    24001 aaggcgagat cgctgatacg acacttcttg ctgacatcgg catcgattcg ctacttacgc
    24061 tttctctact agccacacta cgggagcggg ccgacttgag tatatccact tccgatttca
    24121 caacgtttga cactgtcgga gacctcagac aatatgtgag gaaagtgaca tttacccctg
    24181 ctgcgacagg cgtaaatacc ccatcactgc ctccttcatt catcgcaggt gatgcgacct
    24241 tggccactca aaggataacg gtaccatatc caggaccggg gcttgcaatc agcatgccag
    24301 ctgctgcacc ctccaatatt ctacagagcg tcattgcaag tgagctaggt ctagacgatg
    24361 aggaattacg tgcagacgaa ttcctggaag agtttggtct agattctctg atgacaatgg
    24421 cagtattgca tgctttcagg gagaagacag gcaaagatct ccccacaagc ttttttatcg
    24481 aacaccctac acttgcttca gcgaagagag ctctcgatta tgcaccgtct cttcctgcgc
    24541 ctgccgccaa tgctttacca gcaccgactc ctccaacact ccgagccaca tccatcgagc
    24601 ttcaaaatat gttgaataca acgaatcagt cagtgcgaac attgttcctt ctcccagatg
    24661 gctctggttc cgcgagttcg tatctaaatc tgaggttacc gccaaacatt cgtgttgtcg
    24721 cgcttaatag cccctttctc cgaaatccgg acgcatttcc acccgatcta cgttctgtag
    24781 cccagctctt tgtcaatgag atcttggcac aacaaccaaa tggcgactac cttttgggtg
    24841 gttggtctat gggtgcggct tatgcttatg aagcagcaaa cctgttggtc acaatgaaaa
    24901 aacatgtcaa gggccttgtt atgatcgatc cctgcccctt gaatcgaaga ccaatgaacg
    24961 cccagacgct ggttgtgtta gaacagatcg gcgtattcaa cgagatcgct cgaatgaacg
    25021 cggcaaccca atccatcgtt cgacgtcact ttgaagccag tacaaaggtg ctggcggact
    25081 acaaacctga accacgtcgt gcagacttca ctgttctcgt tattactgcg agagatggag
    25141 tactacagcg gctcagacac agtgaagcac aagaagtgtg gcaacgatac cgacaagagt
    25201 gcggtgatga cgaggcgtgg ctgctgttgt cgcgggaagg ggacagtacg catgggtggg
    25261 ctaaaatctt tgggtccatt gtccaaacgg atattggtgg ggatcatttc tcaatcatga
    25321 aagacggtca ggtgagttct cacactatga tgctgcttgg aactcgcaat gctaactttt
    25381 cttttaggtg caggcattga acgaacgact tggtaatttt tgcatcgcag ccaattgaaa
    25441 ggcacatgca tggatggtat agatttgagt ttttacgaat tatgggttat gattgtatta
    25501 tatatgttct tgtggaatgg cggttcgtcc atgtacatac aaaggggatt aatacccgcc
    25561 atagcttgtc gataattttc gcattctggc ttttctcaaa agcctcactt gcgtaacaaa
    25621 ggtcatttaa ctgtaagcgg cagttcggtc atgtacgtat tgcaggcccg aggtggcggg
    25681 agtttctgta gctagactat ctgtccaacc tgcagattca attttatatt agaaatacta
    25741 gaagtgaggt tgaaaacgat acagttacat ggactatttc attggaccaa acgagaggtg
    25801 agatgaaggc cgtttcttgt ctctggtatg gccctctcag gcacctatat tcaaacgtca
    25861 caattccaag gttccaacac ggggctccac tctagttctg gggctccagg gatccagcta
    25921 aagatgcaac acgtgatcca acagcgaacc gaggcggatg ccaagagaaa ggctcgcgga
    25981 gcggaaaatc gttagaccga cccacgcaga agcaacaccg tcttggcgcc gcaacatcga
    26041 aatagctgac cctctttccc gcccgcgcgt gcaccatcta tcccgacaca caaccaccac
    26101 aaccgccaaa atgactaagc gcacaaagaa ggtcggcgta agttatggct cagctatcct
    26161 gtgtcttgta tacaattgta ctgacatcgc catgtacaga tcactggaaa gtacggcacg
    26221 cgctacggcg cttcgctgag gagtaaggca tcacgtacaa tacgaattaa gccgctttac
    26281 tgatccgaat cgccattttc cagagcaggt gaagaagatg gaaatcaccc agcacgcccg
    26341 gtacacttgc cagttgtaag tggccactgg gaattttttt gtgttgactg atgaactaac
    26401 acggtgcagc tgcggcaaga acgcgtcagt ataatgtgcg agctctatgg agcgtgtgga
    26461 ctaatattct tcagtgtcaa gaggaaggct gttggcatct gggagtgccg tagctgccgc
    26521 aaggtcactg ctggtgcgtc acacctatct catgcttgat ccctatctgt acgaacgatg
    26581 ctgacgagat ttaggcggcg cctacaccgt tagcacccct gccgctgccg ctacccgatc
    26641 gaccatccgt cgtctgcgcg aaattgctga ggtttaagcg aggataccac acatgggtag
    26701 gagaggtttt ttcaaccatg ttttagcatg agggcaggaa gtcatatcga acgaatgaat
    26761 ggcacacctc tctgcatttg ggcctcggtc ttaccggccc tttgacgatc atgggtttct
    26821 cgggataaag aatcaaatgg catttgaatg acaagcgttg tttccgggat gcattgtgtg
    26881 acatgaatgt tctcgattac aaacttcgca ttgtgggaac gagcaattca acccccttcc
    26941 ccatcccgac gctgatgatg attgatactg aaagatcctg ctgggcttgc ggttcgcatg
    27001 caaggttcaa gatgttgaca atcgtgcctc aaacgcctac aaagtcggga ccgtgaaatc
    27061 ttcatataca ctccgattga aaaacctgta cactctcctt cccacgtccg ttccaaccag
    27121 cttgcataac tctttctcac tcatgttagc tagttctgtc atactctcta cctccagcat
    27181 catcgttgtt acggctttct cgttaatccc cggcaacgcc ctcagcatat cctgcgtgac
    27241 ttggctgaaa atcctcatgt cgtcacccgc catgcttgga tcgagcccta tctgtaccgc
    27301 gcgtaacggg tccggttctt gtgcctgctt tttcagctcg agaaaaattt ccgccgtctg
    27361 gtatgggctt gagctccata tgatcttgag ccgggggaat gcgagcgtga gcatggcaag
    27421 cttggactgt agatctgggc ttgacgctgc gcctgcagaa aggtcgctga aaggctccaa
    27481 ggtaaaggat tttcccgcgt caaattcaat gaggagcatg gggaacttgt agtgctccat
    27541 catggactcg acctggttga agagacggcc gttggagaac gaaccgatca gatcgcgtac
    27601 agattttcgc tcaacgcaaa tttcgggcgt gagaacgtaa tcgccgaccg tgagcataca
    27661 aggtactacc acgatcgatt taccgtgtag tagagaaggc agcgatgatc gaaactctcg
    27721 cacgtcgaca actacccggg gtggttgtac agtggcagca aggcggccgc caccggctat
    27781 acgagtgttt accgtacgaa ggaaagactc ttctggcgca agattggcgt tggggtttat
    27841 cgccatggcc atatttccgc gttccttgat gagcttcgta aaagcgtcct tctcccgacg
    27901 aacgccggac aggtaacgct gctcttccac gcttccgccg tagtacatga agaacacctt
    27961 tacggtacgg tcagtgtgcg atgaccggta gacttctatg cgtctgatga aggcggcgtc
    28021 tggttcgtac atgatgatgt agcggggttt cgcctcttcg agaatgtgtt catcaagatc
    28081 gccgtcatac gggtggacta caataatatc gttcatgttg aagagctcat aatagtcgtc
    28141 catgttgtcc aatggatcga cgcctatctc gcctttttgc atcgcttcga gctccgaggg
    28201 ctgcagttca gccatcaagc tggcaatatg cgcatctcgg tcgccagcag tacgaatggc
    28261 gcctgtctca gggcgggttg aggtcgagcc aacgcctccg ccacgcaccc gtcttcgctt
    28321 gttgggcggt ggtttgccgg ctttggaact agtcgctttg ttctctgagc tgttgttgat
    28381 cgttttttga ttctcggaaa acagggctgc gctaaagttt gtaaagtctc gtctccacgt
    28441 caagtagtta cgtagtttac gacgcatcaa gaactttgcg gagggttcgt tggtagagtc
    28501 ttcgtcatct tcctcatcct gcggtttgac atacatgatc tgtagatatt ctcgaatctg
    28561 cctgcatata ctttgatcgc cacacatgat cagtactgct ccgtttgacg agtcttggat
    28621 tgacgggttg agatatgcgt cttgctcgat ctcttgcaga atctcagcaa gctgggccca
    28681 ttttggctgc tcctcaagga ccggctctag gctatctggt atagcaccgg gtttgcgtga
    28741 aaggtcagca cccgaaaatt tgcccttata gactctttgc ttagcgacgg taaatatggt
    28801 gtcggcagcg tcaagaaata gccacggtga ctggttttgc ttcgttgagc ctggcggagg
    28861 ctgtgaagct gccaaaactg tgtctagata tctcatgaaa tcgacggcat cgtaagtcaa
    28921 tagggcgtgc aaaatggtac ggagaagcgt caagtctcgt actacctgtc gcgtcttgaa
    28981 ggttgtccga tgccagacag gatctagctg tcgcctgatg atggtgtcga aattcctatg
    29041 cagtgcgcta tctagagtcc agtcctccat atcgatgccg gagttgctct tcctcagctc
    29101 gctaacactg gcctcgacac attccaacac agcgttctgt atttcgcgca ttgagtcggt
    29161 catgggcact tcgagttcaa tgacctctgc tcttttgcgc ccttccagcg agtttgcgac
    29221 ggcaacatgg tatctcggat acagtgcggg tttctgcagg aacaggtttt tcatcatgtt
    29281 ggccaggggg gcaaagccgg ttgtgaatgg ctccgggctg tctgaaaaag cctttagaaa
    29341 gccgttttta ttcttttggc ggtagattct gaggatgaag gcctccaggc ttgtcgcaat
    29401 cactttttcg gcgtgcagca ccacgacacc tgtgaccgtc tccggattca gcaggcccga
    29461 caacaagtca acaatcagga tccgtgaggt gatgctgaat atgccgcctt gggcatacat
    29521 cttctcacgc gtgcccacgc tcatcaagtc ggtattgacc aggctcaaac cgcgcgcctt
    29581 tggcgcctgg ctcacggcgg catgctcggc gagcgcctcg ccaatccaca cgttctcacg
    29641 ctcatcggcg ccgacgagta gaatcaggtt gtttccaacg gcatcgtatg agtggaggag
    29701 gttcgtgact atgcgcacaa ggccgaggcc gcgcgcgagt atgaccagtt cgtcgtcctc
    29761 gcgcaattcc ttgaagatgt cctgctggaa ttcctgacgt catggtcagc atcgccaact
    29821 gaggcgcgac tggagaggtg ggggttttac aagaggcagc gacagcttta cgggggcttg
    29881 cgcatcgctg ggcattgggc ttgtagtagt aggtggttgt gaaggatgac gtgcagtggg
    29941 attggccgac gtgctaggcg cgcttcgttc gcgagatcac gtttcagcac catgcctgca
    30001 gacctactcc acgccttact gcctagatag ccttacacct gtgtctgacc atgcccggaa
    30061 ccctagacgc tgcttggaca aatctgaccg aggcaatcgt tcagttgcag gagagcatcc
    30121 gggtctacaa aggctatcct caacatccgg cccgcaacga aaataccatg ttcaatcttg
    30181 actttctcga cacgcaacta agcgcatttg aatacgagct gaagaaacgc gggcaatggg
    30241 gcacatccac aggcttccaa ccagacccac ccctcattat cgatctcggt gatttggacg
    30301 acgcgataag ctacctggcg catgcaatcc acatgccccg gtatccgcag caagcagaga
    30361 ccccgcgcgc ccatttctct gtacaaaact ggacatggga cctcgagtgg tcggaatgga
    30421 cctacacaat tcatggatct gaaaatcgag tcttcctgac agaatgggag cataacatca
    30481 tctcaggcga gtggcaaatg gtatggcagg gccacaggag tatagaagga gctttagcca
    30541 tgctgggatc ttgggaggat tggaaatggg atgagcattg gggcgagtgg tacctgccat
    30601 ctgtcttgaa tgatgggttg ccgggcgaga agagggtata tgcaagtgaa tggaagaaga
    30661 cggaagaagg taactgggtc tatgttgaac gaagcgaatc agacgagggt aagaaacagc
    30721 cttcttagaa aattataatc atcgcataca gatagagttc cagctatctt gtctgagatt
    30781 tatcatattt tcgcctacaa ccaaccattg gttccacgag catggcaaac cttggattct
    30841 cgtcgaaatc gtgggatgag aagccctgta actggcagac gggcgaaggc atggggtaca
    30901 gcgagaagga agcgactcgt cgaactatag ataaagtatt gaagcagctt taattataca
    30961 actagatgct ctgggtgccg tgaaagcggg tatatacatg catcccagag acctctctac
    31021 gatcgccaaa aacctctaaa tctaacatct tctgatgcaa ctcgatctcc cccacgaata
    31081 tgctcaaatg cagaactgtc ttatcccacc atgtcttcaa gcatttagag gaacagggca
    31141 gcgaaagcac caacacccgc aacgaggcca acgacctgat tgttgcttgc cgcaccagtg
    31201 aagtacgagg gtggggcaga gtagctaccg gtaccagatg gagcggcagc accagtgcca
    31261 gagggagaag gaactcccgg aacggcggcg taagacgact ggacaggcgc agtgccagat
    31321 ggggccgggg cacttgggta cggggcctgg ctggtggggt agggaggaag agagggagca
    31381 gccgatggcg cggagggggc aatcggcgtg ttggtagctc cgtagggaag ggtgacagtc
    31441 tcggtgacag tcgacacaga acaggtctcg gcaccagtgt ctcgaagatg ttagtatctt
    31501 atgtgtgtca tcgatgtgat tgcataccgt aaccctgagc agcgacagcc gcgacgaagg
    31561 aggtaatagc gacgaagaac ttcattttgc taggtgtggg atggaaaggt gtagatccga
    31621 agaggttgat ttagaaggta tggtataaaa gcaaagagag gtaataaaga gtgtttggta
    31681 tctttgttaa aagagtggct agtgtaaaag aacactgtaa ttatagattt gttgctttga
    31741 tcagaggatg aagaagaaag gactcagcca gacaacacgc gtggtcgttc ttataattga
    31801 cacaaagacg ggcagaaagc acggttgttc cctgatagtc caattctccc taccatgcaa
    31861 acaaccgcaa tctagaagcg ccgcctcgaa tcaaatcaaa tcgcgggccc gatagcgagt
    31921 cacgccagtt gagatagcgg aaatcaccct tgaatgaaga tcatcagtac tcgcgccaac
    31981 gttgtcgcgg cctccccatg cgctgattcg ctagagcagc gtcattgcag gctcccctcg
    32041 tcacagtgta cacttttgtg caaatgttat gcacgcagcc tcgcccgttc atctccagtg
    32101 cccactgcga gtggggattt gtgaacttac cccggtgaga ttgcacgtca gacccgccat
    32161 ccacccacca acgagcgcac atctctcctt tgacctccct acgctaattc aaagtgcaac
    32221 taacgcgcgt aggacggatc cacctatatc ccggggctcg aatgctgcgt cgaaccgaac
    32281 cagcagagga gatatttgaa atgaaagaca ggcatgcgat ccttcgcaca aatgagatga
    32341 ggtgtgcgaa gaaaactcat cttgagcaca gcgtaccaaa agaacgataa ggagacgggc
    32401 cgggaccagc ctttgccact agagattgct caattatgca gaccgtcgac ataatttgag
    32461 cgcatacgcc gcctccttgt gtggctcgag attgggtcga gaacgcgtcg tcttcccatc
    32521 cctttctcca aaaatgtact attcttgtcg ttgaatcgca catgattttc ttacgttcaa
    32581 aactccacga tgacgaaaac aacgggtaaa cgcaaccaag tggagtcggc caatttggac
    32641 aggtctccgg aagtttgttt cacgatcgcc gcacggcaga gccgcaagtt gaaacaacgg
    32701 gctacgttcg ctaatctaag ctacgccgct tgcccaaaat ctgtgcgacc tttctccgca
    32761 agccagcaac actgcacaca atcacaatgg ggtgctagaa agcagctttg cgggaaatgt
    32821 gaatctgctt tccaacgaag atatgattag ccaagatggt tacttatctg cttgttgggg
    32881 ttctacaatt atacaacgat taccccctta tgctttgacg cctggcaaca cccaactcaa
    32941 atgacaatcc aatcttcata aaaagttcat cttacaatat attcgcctat ttgacctgcg
    33001 acatgatggt ttcatactgc tgcgctgggt caacagtcat ctccgccgcc tttgccttca
    33061 cagcgtttaa catgctgcgc tcgaagtcat ctctcgccct gagcacggct tccacccatc
    33121 caatgtgcag atctggatat gcatacttga attgcatata cacctcaggt attctagcct
    33181 tgtcatcgga cagcaggcta acaaacatct ggatgacacg ccacttctcc ttgacctctg
    33241 gtccgcactc gtaccgattg aaaaactcaa atgccgtgat gcagtcatcc tttattttct
    33301 cggtgaaggg atcgacacgc ttgaattttg cgcctttatt acggactgct gagaggtagt
    33361 ggatcagcag ctgatctgcg agtgacatga caagtaattc aaaaattgca cggtggacag
    33421 cgctttcata atcgctcata taatcggcga aagttatgac catctgctcc atgtctcttg
    33481 agccgtacca gtcggccgtg aacacgcttt tcagggtatc gcgaaagtcg acgtagaata
    33541 tcatctggca ccatgcttgg atgaactctg ttgcaacgtc aacgtagcta tctttgaggt
    33601 tgttgatctg ctccgtcatg gttggagcat aagcagcgga tacgagaggg gtaatgtcgc
    33661 gctcaaagtt acccaagaag gatgtttgag tttcgtcagt ctcgtcaatg caaatgatct
    33721 ggtcgttcgc aatggcgatg agccattctt ggaactcgtt ggaaccttcg gtggatgagc
    33781 cgggcatggc gtattttgcc ttttcggtgg caatcaagga ttgccacatg cgttgtcgag
    33841 ccgtgagagc tctgaacatg gattcaatga cgccctcggc aacgtctgtt cggttactat
    33901 tctgtgcaat gcctagattt tgccccaaca tggtccacat gtcggccaat gtcttggttt
    33961 gcaggtagcc atcaacattc tggctaatgt cactctgatc acgctccgca aactgcttct
    34021 tttcggtatt ggcaatgttg ttcatccatt cttcgactct atcgatgatg atctggcggt
    34081 agtttcgcac caattcgggc acccgattgt caacgacgtg cggctggaga tcgtccactg
    34141 cgaagcctag cttcttcatt ttcgcgtaat acttatccac ccagttgatg acggcaagta
    34201 ggtactgcgg gcccaggccc tcgtcgtcag caacagccaa aagaaaatca tgcatgtttt
    34261 tgtggtagat atttccgtat gtcttgaaga ttttccactt cttgggcatc aagtggacca
    34321 tgccttcatt cacgacgaaa agattgttga agtaccactt gaaggccttg tcaatcttgt
    34381 ctggatcgtc catgaatttt tcattagact cctcaaacgc cgtcttgcat acgaactcga
    34441 tggatttgat gaacttctcc ttgtagccac gcagctcggt tgagcctgca gctatggatt
    34501 tgaagcgcga ggcgaggtcc ttgtattcgc gctgtgcgtc ctgcagtgct tttgccttct
    34561 tgtccgactt ttcctcttcc tcgatgatca gcgccagcct gaccaccatg ccttcattcc
    34621 cggactggac gagttcaatg aggttgacac aagcttcgcc aatgtgagta tcgaaccact
    34681 cgatgacatc gtccagacgc gaaaaaagat cctggacagt cacgccggac tcgagggtca
    34741 ggttgtcgat gagctcggtg gaggcatctt cggagctctt gatctgcctg atcgcatcgt
    34801 ctctgacctc gcgcaattgg gtgaggccgt agtgtatctc gagcaggttg ggctgggtgg
    34861 caggctgctc gtcgtcctgg ccgagcaggt actcgaggtt tgctatgcgc tgctgaaagg
    34921 tatcgatgtc acgcttcatc ttctcgacgt gctcaaagtt cttgtgggtc tgggcaacga
    34981 ggttgatgtg ggggaagtcg ttgatcatgt tgtgcgactc agcgcacagc ttgtcgatct
    35041 tcatcatctc ctccttgatc aggttgacgg tacgttggcc gtcggtgatg ctgctcatgc
    35101 cggcctgagt cacttcaagc tgctcgcgca gccccacgcg cagctggcca tcgacggccg
    35161 ccttctttcg cgtgaactcg gccttgaggg cggggatctt gtcaaggtcc tcggggtgcc
    35221 gaagcagctc ggcgagcttg gctgcggccg actcggcatc gctcatggtt ctgcggggga
    35281 ggcgtgccca taatcgggcg aatcgggcgg cggtgggagt gtgggagtgt gtggtgggag
    35341 tctaccgtgg agggcagggc agggcagggc agggcagacg cactgcaggg cggcaggcgg
    35401 ctcgcggcgg cgtggccttg gctcaggccg gggtgccccg ccgcccatgg cagcgccgca
    35461 cagccgccac caccaaagac tcagcagtcc aagcgcaggc tttgcacaca acattcccga
    35521 cagcatggcc gacgaggagc tcaacctgta cgacgagatc gagatcgaag actgcttcta
    35581 cgacgagaca ctccaaatct accaccaccc gtgcccttgc ggcgaccgct tcgaaatttc
    35641 aatcgcagac atgcgagacg gcgaagacat tgcgcgctgc cccagctgca gtctgatgat
    35701 ccgcatcata ttcgacccgg taccttcccg cgctctgccc cgcccagtcc tctgcatgct
    35761 gacctgccca cagtcggacc tggccccaga accaagcgac gatgcctcgc aggccgccgc
    35821 catcactgct tgaacccttg tgaaaccgta ccatctgctt ccttctgatt tgctcgctct
    35881 gtccctctgt cgctctggca tggcttttac atacgatata taccactggg ataatgcggc
    35941 gtttgggctt cgtttcggtc ggctgctcgg tcagtcgcac caaagactgc acggcacatg
    36001 ggggaggagc ggtagctgca cccgagaccg gatagttcct atatcataca gtggcctgct
    36061 caccggccgt ggcccccgtg ccacgccggg caaatgcctc aagtacctag atggtttctt
    36121 aattcaacac ggactcttgt gcacactctg accagcaacg cgttgtaatt gctcagctag
    36181 gagcactttc gtctctccct agctcgacac ccagctcctt gcggactagg ttggtgaggg
    36241 acgtgccgtc acgcaggtag atccagtctc ccgcccctcc gccctccttc tggtgcatcg
    36301 attcgcccat gaccacccaa tcgaaccgct tcgggccgga aacaggcgag ctccaccaga
    36361 tctgtttgtt cgggggttgt ttgttgagaa cgtattcgtg accgctagat tggatcttga
    36421 catgcagcac tccggcctcc aagcgaacag tcagtcttga ttaccgaacg acgaaggcgg
    36481 gattggtggg ctcaccgagt actcgacgtc gtagtcaggc gactcctcct gcttctcctc
    36541 cagtctaccc agcagctcgt ccaggtagtg gtcggcgtgc tcgtggaact cggaagtagt
    36601 gatgtcggtg gggacggtgg gcgtctccga ctcctcgctc tgcttgggcg gcgggtgctc
    36661 cgactcaggc atgataccct tgagccatgc tgatgaacgg aagctgcggg ctgcgttgtt
    36721 tgcgttgcca gcgaccctga cgatgacgcc atggacgggc agccgggcgc ggagaggtgg
    36781 atgggcgatg cgaccgaggg ccaatcgtcc ggctctggaa atcgacctca tgattgtgtg
    36841 ctggggattc ttgggggtca gatgcgggat ggaagaagta gttgacaaag tactggagcg
    36901 actggtagga gaacgagtct gtttccgctc tgggagcttg gacccgtctc tgcgccagcc
    36961 agtggtgcac gggtggctcc ccgcacctgt gcagcagctc gccgcctcgc cgcccctcgc
    37021 ccgcccaaca tcgcatcgca tcgcactgca gcccccgcgt ccgagtgcga gcaacatgat
    37081 caacgccgtg ctggtattca acaatgccgg tcagccgcgc ttgaccaaat tctacaccca
    37141 gcttgtatgg cacctgccac ctgagccgcg ttcccctctg acctgaagcc tccaaggaaa
    37201 cgagcgtgca gcaacgccta ctgtctgaga tattcactct cgttgcaaat cgacccagct
    37261 cggcatgcaa ctttctcccg tgcgtccaca gtctcctgct cctgctcctg ctgaccagtc
    37321 agcctcccac ccctcctcgc cagcagcagc aaatcttcca ctcctaccac tccgcacaac
    37381 gacacccctt cgctcgtgac ctaccgccac tacgcgaccc tctacttcat cgtcatctct
    37441 acctcaaccg agtccccgct ggccctcctc gatctcatcc aggtctttgt gctggccctc
    37501 gacggccttt tcgaaaacgt gtgcgagctg gacctgatct tcaacttcga aacactccac
    37561 gccacgctcg ctgaaatgat agtgggaggc gtcgtggtcg aaactcagtt ggaaaaggta
    37621 cttcaaggcg tgaagagcca gggcaccgtc gcgaaaaggc cggtcaatga gtccaagggc
    37681 ggcatgggct tcggaggctt tggcagagga gatggcagtg tgtggacagg aagatgaaac
    37741 aatgcaagcg acgtgcgctt cattaccatg tatcatccgc gacccgccgg ataaagacat
    37801 ggaatatcat tgaagggtcg aagggcgttt gcctggaaat cctggtacac agtccaggcc
    37861 caatgcccga cacgccctgt tcttcaggtc gaactatcac cctacgctcc tcgacttgat
    37921 cctggcggaa ttgacggtag ctacctagac ctgctgcgat tcgaccgaga gccatagcag
    37981 gaagatcgga ccacattgaa ggggattgtt tgaatggaat ctgacaggga cgcatttggc
    38041 agcattgttc cggattctgt tgcgagcatc atttttgttt gagcctgaaa acattgcatt
    38101 ttcatttgac tactcattgt attagtagtt gaatcatctg agtcgtagac atatccaact
    38161 ataaacaaag taatgaaaaa catcgaatgc ctgaggccat tattcttggc catgactcta
    38221 ccactgttga tccatcaact atcggatata cattggggga tccataacga ttggtgtgta
    38281 aaaatatcct gttgtaatcc ctacctcgac aaacgacaac ggcatgcagt tggaagcact
    38341 cggttcatcg cgattgacag taaacgagcc cggaagctcg tcgaagcgag agataaccgt
    38401 gtggagaatg acggctcgtt taaccgacca ttttctgcac cgccacgctt ttagctgtct
    38461 cggccaatca tatacatctt gtcagagccc agctctggcg caagactccc attcgtgatt
    38521 ccaatacagg cacaagtgtg gctagtgagg ggcaatccac caaatcccca tgttgtgcac
    38581 ggtcgcgtgg agaccctgat cagcgcgatc agcaaatctg atatcctgtt gaggaagcag
    38641 gctgtgcggc cggtggcgtg caaccgatga tcgttttcac gcgatatagg acttgcgtgt
    38701 gtgtagagta taggcaggga tattgcgagt gctggaatat aacatggtgg tcgccacgca
    38761 caccagcctg cccttcgacg aatcttctac aatcaagaaa tggcttcata gtatgtctaa
    38821 atattgaagc tcaaagctta tacctagttt cctgttttgt tttcccttcc tcgttgaaaa
    38881 cacattcgct acatgcactc gttcttgaaa gcagtggttg gattcgcggt tgtgggaggt
    38941 gttcgaagcg tcgaggtgaa aagatatgct cctgcgatca cacctggtcc aggtactgag
    39001 gatgtggcga agagacagga tcttgatgcg tgcgtgattc ccgcccctct attatacaca
    39061 agagcaatag ctaacaggct tgtagggttt cattggggct tgtcctcctg accggtgtac
    39121 cggagtcact gcgtgaggtc gcagcaacca acctacctgc tttgtctagc attctgtggg
    39181 gagacttcct ggatcagagg aaaccggaat ggtttcttga gttgccttgg gagatacaag
    39241 actacctggt gaagaaattc gggccacaaa ccgcatggcc gactggggca cccatgagtt
    39301 cggaatatgg cttatcgacg gcgcttttga ccaacggtcc ttcgacatcg agtgagaagc
    39361 tccagtctcc atggacaagt gaggcatcgc agaccagtgg ctcaacgact atgacaagca
    39421 cgttgacttc ctttgacact tcgtacacaa gatctccact ccaatcttct tcgaaaactt
    39481 ctgtaacaaa gccttcaata tcccaatcac ctacaggaac gtcacagcga cccgctcatt
    39541 cgtcttcgat tgatcctaca gagtcgccta caattccgac atcgagctct atgcccgact
    39601 ccaacgaagt cttgtcgaag aatcaaaaga tcggactcag cgtgggcatc ccattgggtc
    39661 ttcttaccac ggcggccttg atctttgcct gctgtgcgct ctgctggcgt cacaagaaga
    39721 agaatgtcga agggtctatt cctccagcat cgcctggctt catacctaga ttcgcattcc
    39781 aagaaagata cagcgaaaat ctagaacacc gcacaccgct caatcgatca gtccatgatg
    39841 ccggcatggc gtgggacgac gagggcgtag atgtcatcga gaccacgtcc tcaaaaaccc
    39901 ctatgcatgg aatgattacg ggccatataa ccaggccaat tcaatcaccc aagcatcagg
    39961 tccatcggca tatactgcct ttgaaaacaa ctgtgcaggc aacgattcga gtctcccaag
    40021 catggcaatg caagatagca aacctatcat gacccctgca ttgtttcaca cgcacacttc
    40081 aaaccgagcg cgcggaaagc gaacaagtta tactagtctg cattccgttg cagaagtttc
    40141 cgagccggat gagatggagt cacccattct aggacggcac acttcgccag actacagccc
    40201 gacaagaaac ctaacctcca ctctggcaat tcctgtcgat gctcgaatca agcggaagcc
    40261 agttccatcg tctccaccgc ttctcccact tccgacaagt ccatcgccag tcgccataaa
    40321 cccggggact gagatggtct cgcacaagct aatgcgacag acgatgccgg agcacagtgg
    40381 aagcagctcc agtggccttg cgctgaccac ttccactggc ttttcaagtg actctagtat
    40441 ggctgtgcat gcagagacgc cgggacccgc gtcgcccatt tcgaatcgcg tgtctagtaa
    40501 ccctttccat tatgattcat atgtggagga ctatggacca gaatatcaga atggatatgt
    40561 cgatgtcgaa gatgggttgt atggcggaaa cactagcttg tcacagtatc ctgagccgcg
    40621 aagaaagaac tcaaaaactg agtggccgct gaggaatatg gtagggtcgc accaccggag
    40681 aagaagcagc ccaatctggg aacgtatata tgaggaatga tttctgggaa gggtaatttc
    40741 acgattgtaa tatgagtttc ctttgtatat acacgatacc ataaggcatt ggaatggtgt
    40801 tgagtgcgtt ggcggcacag tatatatcta tctacatcta ttgtacattg tttgaaagac
    40861 gacaagcggc ggatctggtg aatggtcgga tgtcgattgg cctcgttcca cggtcaccgt
    40921 gaaaaagata atctcaagta cctttcatta tgttgtttag aagattgccc agaaccccgc
    40981 gaacgcgatt cggatcttct tgggctgtgg tcagtacaat ggcagcactc aacgcgaagg
    41041 cgacatgctc cctccattga tgttccggaa gataacggcg aggataccaa gttgctgcag
    41101 ctctcggtaa aacgaataac agtatctcga gccgttttct tgactgctct acaagaatac
    41161 tcgtcccgca taataaacat ccgccaagaa cacagagccc agaatcccac atctgcggag
    41221 tgaccgtctt agaagaaaag agcttgggtc cgaggcgagt ccgtgagaga catacaccgt
    41281 aatagaaaaa ggcaataaat gccccgagaa aagcagaact tctcatggta tctgcgatgg
    41341 ctttacctat catggaacga gtatgtactg ggagccgatg cttttggctg gcattcctct
    41401 tcacgtggcg gatgagaacg atgagttgta ggggtgcata catccgagcg gcgaatgccc
    41461 agcctctcac aaacctagtc aacgcgtgtt tctcgcaatt cttaccacgc cccatatgaa
    41521 caagttcaca agggatggga atggtccgcg caggatcacc agattgttca tctagcccgt
    41581 aatcgtggca catggagccg agcagagcgg acatgccagt gtctttgcca tagacccatg
    41641 tgccgtacct acaatgcacg aagattagta ccttcgattc tctggaacat gtggccagac
    41701 cacagatggt atttcttcct acctcgcatg ccgcaaggca agtaggagac ggttgtcaag
    41761 ctcggcggcc gcggagatcc acttgttgta cgtttggggc agtcgacctg ggctgtagaa
    41821 ccaggcatgc attattgtag cagcagagaa gcagaacaat gcaacgggtg ccatatgtga
    41881 gcttatactt ttcgaccttc cggggggtac acggtcccac agtctactga tcagaacgtc
    41941 gccagctcga accgcggcaa atagcgtcaa gtccatagac ttgccgggta ggtcagtcct
    42001 cgacaaggat ctcgcatcga gcagtacact gcctatttct ttcgaaccca actcgggggg
    42061 ttcgtcgaaa ggcccaggtt tgatcacatc gagatgggtg agagcagtgg ccgacgagga
    42121 agatgttgac gggtggctat tgagcaaaac gaaggcgacc gaggcggagg ccagggcaga
    42181 gacaaacttg atacagactg caacaaggct tggcctgtag gtgggagcaa ttttccgtaa
    42241 ggcaagagcc aacggcagct gcaacaaggt tgcgccgccg atgagagtgg cgcagaaggc
    42301 aggaaagcga gaaggcgaga gtgcaccacg caaggtagct acaacctacg ggcat
//
