# Supplementary material for: A draft genome of the ascomycotal fungal species Pseudopithomyces maydicus (family Didymosphaeriaceae)
Source: bioRxiv preprint, doi:10.1101/2022.11.26.518055, version 1 (2022-11-29)
Supplement: Supplementary Results [file 518055_file09.zip › antiSMASH_download/contig_31.region001.gbk]

LOCUS       contig_31              43896 bp    DNA     linear   UNK 01-JAN-1980
DEFINITION  contig_31.
ACCESSION   contig_31
VERSION     contig_31
KEYWORDS    .
SOURCE      
  ORGANISM  
            .
COMMENT     ##antiSMASH-Data-START##
            Version      :: 6.0.1
            Run date     :: 2022-03-15 04:58:58
            NOTE: This is a single cluster extracted from a larger record!
            Orig. start  :: 585392
            Orig. end    :: 629288
            ##antiSMASH-Data-END##
FEATURES             Location/Qualifiers
     protocluster    1..43896
                     /aStool="rule-based-clusters"
                     /contig_edge="False"
                     /core_location="join{[605392:605876](+),
                     [606016:606788](+), [606853:606938](+), [606985:607807](+),
                     [607861:608144](+), [608195:608304](+), [608351:609087](+),
                     [609282:609288](+)}"
                     /cutoff="20000"
                     /detection_rule="cds(Condensation and (AMP-binding or
                     A-OX))"
                     /neighbourhood="20000"
                     /product="NRPS"
                     /protocluster_number="1"
                     /tool="antismash"
     proto_core      join(20001..20484,20625..21396,21462..21546,21594..22415,
                     22470..22752,22804..22912,22960..23695,23891..23896)
                     /aStool="rule-based-clusters"
                     /tool="antismash"
                     /cutoff="20000"
                     /detection_rule="cds(Condensation and (AMP-binding or
                     A-OX))"
                     /neighbourhood="20000"
                     /product="NRPS"
                     /protocluster_number="1"
     cand_cluster    1..43896
                     /SMILES=""
                     /candidate_cluster_number="1"
                     /contig_edge="False"
                     /detection_rules="cds(Condensation and (AMP-binding or
                     A-OX))"
                     /kind="single"
                     /product="NRPS"
                     /protoclusters="1"
                     /tool="antismash"
     region          1..43896
                     /candidate_cluster_numbers="1"
                     /contig_edge="False"
                     /product="NRPS"
                     /region_number="1"
                     /rules="cds(Condensation and (AMP-binding or A-OX))"
                     /tool="antismash"
     CDS             complement(join(1101..1252,1378..1583,1647..1886,
                     2530..2761,2824..2980))
                     /Name="input.path1.gene167"
                     /gene="input.path1.gene167"
                     /source="GlimmerHMM"
                     /transl_table=1
                     /translation="MPFGWGDSENAYDQVYQNDNFEENKSSFGHELVAGGAAFAGFKAF
                     EDHQRKEGKPVSHQFAKELLAGFAGAEIDKLAETKGEDWFDKEKAKHEAKRSAERMYDE
                     HYIDNHGADQYDPNQYDRPQNFDRRGAAIWGEVFNIAPKDLLSIETVLQWQAPILTPEE
                     SQSVKDLPTLVFGPGGGVNAFMYTSLLSDLASKGYVILAMDHPGEAPDSLIQQIYEFRL
                     SDILFLISEGFPTLVQQFGAYFNTQKYGAFGHSMGAAQATGAMDRFSSIIAGINIDGPW
                     HGQGMARLDDGGRICASGFERYPVVGGVVAQGERDGAGAVFGECDRE"
     PFAM_domain     complement(1658..1813)
                     /aSDomain="PAF-AH_p_II"
                     /aSTool="clusterhmmer"
                     /database="32.0"
                     /db_xref="PF03403.13"
                     /db_xref="GO:0003847"
                     /db_xref="GO:0016042"
                     /description="Platelet-activating factor acetylhydrolase,
                     isoform II"
                     /detection="hmmscan"
                     /domain_id="clusterhmmer_input.path1.gene167_0002"
                     /evalue="2.00E-04"
                     /gene_ontologies="GO:0003847:
                     1-alkyl-2-acetylglycerophosphocholine esterase activity"
                     /gene_ontologies="GO:0016042: lipid catabolic process"
                     /label="input.path1.gene167"
                     /locus_tag="input.path1.gene167"
                     /protein_end="206"
                     /protein_start="154"
                     /score="20.0"
                     /tool="antismash"
                     /translation="QAPILTPEESQSVKDLPTLVFGPGGGVNAFMYTSLLSDLASKGYV
                     ILAMDHP"
     PFAM_domain     complement(join(2604..2761,2824..2950))
                     /aSDomain="DUF3759"
                     /aSTool="clusterhmmer"
                     /database="32.0"
                     /db_xref="PF12585.8"
                     /description="Protein of unknown function (DUF3759)"
                     /detection="hmmscan"
                     /domain_id="clusterhmmer_input.path1.gene167_0001"
                     /evalue="9.90E-39"
                     /label="input.path1.gene167"
                     /locus_tag="input.path1.gene167"
                     /protein_end="105"
                     /protein_start="10"
                     /score="131.3"
                     /tool="antismash"
                     /translation="AYDQVYQNDNFEENKSSFGHELVAGGAAFAGFKAFEDHQRKEGKP
                     VSHQFAKELLAGFAGAEIDKLAETKGEDWFDKEKAKHEAKRSAERMYDEH"
     CDS             join(3886..3949,3999..4666)
                     /Name="input.path1.gene168"
                     /gene="input.path1.gene168"
                     /source="GlimmerHMM"
                     /transl_table=1
                     /translation="MPGRVPTRADFASSVTLSITPPPASQQPANVLILLHGLGDTHEAF
                     EKLGRQLNFPETACIAVRAPKPLPFGLDGFHWGDDMIFDQHTGEMDVDTGFKESTEMIL
                     QKVVKDGLIAKCGYTAREIIFFGFAQGGMVALQVAVSLDEELGGVVSIGGALSLSSPLL
                     PIDKKNRTPVLVCKASSGSQVTDGALKRLKDNFDFIEVKEWKRKGDGMMRNREEMLPIM
                     QFFARRLRSRKGVPEGSVELN"
     PFAM_domain     4007..4423
                     /aSDomain="Abhydrolase_2"
                     /aSTool="clusterhmmer"
                     /database="32.0"
                     /db_xref="PF02230.16"
                     /db_xref="GO:0016787"
                     /description="Phospholipase/Carboxylesterase"
                     /detection="hmmscan"
                     /domain_id="clusterhmmer_input.path1.gene168_0003"
                     /evalue="8.50E-24"
                     /gene_ontologies="GO:0016787: hydrolase activity"
                     /label="input.path1.gene168"
                     /locus_tag="input.path1.gene168"
                     /protein_end="163"
                     /protein_start="24"
                     /score="84.6"
                     /tool="antismash"
                     /translation="SQQPANVLILLHGLGDTHEAFEKLGRQLNFPETACIAVRAPKPLP
                     FGLDGFHWGDDMIFDQHTGEMDVDTGFKESTEMILQKVVKDGLIAKCGYTAREIIFFGF
                     AQGGMVALQVAVSLDEELGGVVSIGGALSLSSPLL"
     CDS             complement(4921..6675)
                     /ID="input.cds169.1"
                     /Name="input.path1.gene169"
                     /Note="single-exon"
                     /gene="input.path1.gene169"
                     /phase="0"
                     /source="GlimmerHMM"
                     /transl_table=1
                     /translation="MCAQTPTGTPVPFPTTDASTYIPITTEGYAVVDGRTLYKGNVYIS
                     VAQMEVADNCDYTTVMEDVIFPVASSDVQSERSDARVYPVQWADFNEPVPYSAALNGLP
                     RTFSAIDPAMVTDRENYCKTAICDRAVVYPDNFNPWILLPPAVKHLDPDFADCDLRYDL
                     SFFDPPIALSEVPNFLTTTAPDPLPTPAKPASSAIAIPVQTGDAHYTGPPASQPTPGGQ
                     IPNESACHISTCPSNQGPASGSHGSDNARPGLVSPALPIGNNDASDTPNAPDDPNTPGA
                     PNASDAPYTPDAPDAPDAPNAPGAPNAPGDASRTRIPAAPARPQITVGPTIIPIAPDGQ
                     GIIIQSPTTFDPSGSAVIGGTTFHLSTGVLTMVSSGGEPSTLTIGGASQNAIGTIVALN
                     NGAFTIQTSASALVFNIQTTLKIGDPIQTVGDMIYSIGSDGVRITNTRNGEETSIPLSE
                     IEALATGQALDASGLAALLGAKPTTPSADEAGALGLESEPTLTGLGSDGSQLGGQSGAL
                     AKPVATASASKLGSAGSTGSAGPNSDEGSEGSDPSSSSNDVEKGAAASVSIPRHVGLLS
                     VLMLVLYL"
     CDS             join(8231..8373,8619..9591)
                     /Name="input.path1.gene170"
                     /gene="input.path1.gene170"
                     /source="GlimmerHMM"
                     /transl_table=1
                     /translation="MAVPRNSLRGFLAQARTALRTAIDSNQKVTIVIGNESADLDSMAC
                     SILTKLPPENTKWILVDHNALQGQLGKIYSERVGGVIDHHDEEGRVPRETGDEPRVIEK
                     SGSCSSLVTRYLGPSWDLLSSLGMSSGAAHGQGDSLSDDSAVVKVWDAEAAQLGLASIL
                     IDTANLEDKSKTTDTDREAVQYLEARVLSCPKFGANFDRNKFYEAMDTAKKDIGRLQLQ
                     DILQKDYKMWDDKGLRLGISSVVKDIGFLKEKAAGETNTQSPDEAFLDALRGFAKERTL
                     DLYSVMTTSTSGQGQFQRELLVWAFGEAGIAAAKKFAANSHDELGLEKWQSGGGTEYDY
                     EGDENWRRVWWQRNVQHSRKRVAPLLREAMS"
     PFAM_domain     join(8321..8373,8619..8820)
                     /aSDomain="DHH"
                     /aSTool="clusterhmmer"
                     /database="32.0"
                     /db_xref="PF01368.20"
                     /description="DHH family"
                     /detection="hmmscan"
                     /domain_id="clusterhmmer_input.path1.gene170_0004"
                     /evalue="1.80E-06"
                     /label="input.path1.gene170"
                     /locus_tag="input.path1.gene170"
                     /protein_end="115"
                     /protein_start="30"
                     /score="28.1"
                     /tool="antismash"
                     /translation="IVIGNESADLDSMACSILTKLPPENTKWILVDHNALQGQLGKIYS
                     ERVGGVIDHHDEEGRVPRETGDEPRVIEKSGSCSSLVTRY"
     PFAM_domain     9097..9582
                     /aSDomain="DHHA2"
                     /aSTool="clusterhmmer"
                     /database="32.0"
                     /db_xref="PF02833.14"
                     /db_xref="GO:0005737"
                     /db_xref="GO:0016462"
                     /description="DHHA2 domain"
                     /detection="hmmscan"
                     /domain_id="clusterhmmer_input.path1.gene170_0005"
                     /evalue="7.30E-40"
                     /gene_ontologies="GO:0005737: cytoplasm"
                     /gene_ontologies="GO:0016462: pyrophosphatase activity"
                     /label="input.path1.gene170"
                     /locus_tag="input.path1.gene170"
                     /protein_end="369"
                     /protein_start="207"
                     /score="136.5"
                     /tool="antismash"
                     /translation="AMDTAKKDIGRLQLQDILQKDYKMWDDKGLRLGISSVVKDIGFLK
                     EKAAGETNTQSPDEAFLDALRGFAKERTLDLYSVMTTSTSGQGQFQRELLVWAFGEAGI
                     AAAKKFAANSHDELGLEKWQSGGGTEYDYEGDENWRRVWWQRNVQHSRKRVAPLLREA"
     CDS             join(11398..12089,12200..12701,12944..15276,15393..16641)
                     /Name="input.path1.gene171"
                     /gene="input.path1.gene171"
                     /source="GlimmerHMM"
                     /transl_table=1
                     /translation="MRSVRCAGTRTDPQPAASPTLTHLSSRTNTPSLNLVNTIAVHDPH
                     PPLEAPPRSSSPPRSSSPDDSSKPSTAMGSRPGGPHDAAVPQRPQMPASMSAPAGRLPR
                     LLPADLSSYTDAYVPTAAIPTSATSLAELAHLIRLQGYQEQRKAQSRVRLHRWLVSSAL
                     SARLVHCGELAYRTLVDNFRSDDKKSFATLYNAVNDVRSSCDAVRQHALLEAELEFGKS
                     KSLKSDKTPLSQQELASLTSFRQALDPIDSVMAMQARGKTIGTQKPAQQGPSPVERLLS
                     FQRHDPFAALVYTIFANSSGPDSAEDLRRTDAWATTCARLIMESKQGTEKFIKAVLDVY
                     AGMREWPGKSNLELYLMQVLQDGQFLLEKAEEQSNRGGAQPNPSTKDTIAADEFFDRAT
                     HGIMIGHHITEHARQKILKEIAIRAQKHVLDMTYNWYEETFGYIHVPATNYFTRRQQVP
                     ILPEIRTHIESILARFKHTKTPSKPVLLPAKAITSPRETVEVQPFIVISPADIVTMVNT
                     LFPERRPTSSHYDKAQQRTGLASSASSISAISMPFRNASTPGGDASSILSASASSMTSD
                     HTSREPLIGEILQQPSDDHEAKIAPTESYGRRLRMACSEMTRILGPDATSGSCHPCAEK
                     WAVLYISPDGKQLKPRMRKDSDDEEEHDDDSPESDSSDDEGPPERIDLENDYHQLKEAI
                     TKLVVEYEIPKELTPDSESKTFSNRTSTHRRGARGRGPVRHHSETLGSRNPYNQVQPQS
                     QSQLTNLIASQRNLPTRHGSPQNRRSNSNPVAPEKSDNNSVLVTMLETAMHQCQARGAF
                     LDSQLYYKTLLALRRLNSPTLIRNGYAALLNYFSRGPRDSLGKSANAIEEFEAWFVWLK
                     QSQERHDVAIEDMMLGLKNLRDKMWYITDVRNSGTYEEARNVALALKIMGQPTKTLDGK
                     PIQMNRSRNLSKSSSNNFLMKAEAQVFDMMSAPAEFGGPNKLSDEQSEMTAKWIAQYGV
                     EIFCKGEERIHRFCLEIDKCVNKLVGDSMMDGPVLWASELYKRDKEVLDSGRQKGDLFL
                     TGVGTLSIAGDEEYETHGRPTRNLDFAQRPSQSSLRSLSGRPSQQNFDVSPWAMASNGS
                     HDYFGGTSPVLSIDTTATFWSPFQTQAQSPSSATSIRPRTASSSKGTVMLKQSISVNED
                     KEGSCLTSSSEEEERRRRKQLARRKSMKSLRKPPSNNNPLEALGRTERGAAAPPIATLQ
                     HAAPSDPHHSAGEHSSSSDATSRSSGSSAAKKAGLLEFPYNVAFRRLLNRFATHPNPFS
                     KLHALYELELLIVASLSSRTGRAYNNRREVTLPPVPQSPTLGAMPELSSREPTTNTSRA
                     TNLEGTIANCEERRSYSMTQERASTASPLPRTGARSPVGPPSTDMIVNVIQELFRDANI
                     RPKTLFRDLQYIASFVPAQMLDKTPRGKAFWDVALAALGLKQDVCRIMVEVADDIVRRE
                     NEQRNVLTHKGVDVASVDGATNPLASRYTMEDVARMLLITAKEGDPTAERELATMYLTS
                     PELLERTVLPLTKTGDIFNKQLLSQHRDTTRSDPLIMCIATHWMKESRDGGDELAAQYL
                     RQRTDLENIQQR"
     PFAM_domain     join(18013..18452,18504..18597)
                     /aSDomain="Peroxidase_2"
                     /aSTool="clusterhmmer"
                     /database="32.0"
                     /db_xref="PF01328.17"
                     /db_xref="GO:0004601"
                     /description="Peroxidase, family 2"
                     /detection="hmmscan"
                     /domain_id="clusterhmmer_input.path1.gene172_0006"
                     /evalue="8.60E-34"
                     /gene_ontologies="GO:0004601: peroxidase activity"
                     /label="input.path1.gene172"
                     /locus_tag="input.path1.gene172"
                     /protein_end="178"
                     /protein_start="0"
                     /score="117.7"
                     /tool="antismash"
                     /translation="MLNALANHNILPHSGRGISFRTLNTVVRESFNFAPSFCFFVPHFA
                     ADFLDRSYWSDTFDLEELSKHNAIEHDASLTRRDAALEPDQGKPDARLVEELLACATGG
                     TPEERLMTKKDLSAMLSRRRVESRKENAAYTESLFHNGFGSANSSTMLTIFGGRVDDLG
                     PMLLEERFSDSWEPR"
     CDS             join(18013..18452,18504..18726)
                     /Name="input.path1.gene172"
                     /gene="input.path1.gene172"
                     /source="GlimmerHMM"
                     /transl_table=1
                     /translation="MLNALANHNILPHSGRGISFRTLNTVVRESFNFAPSFCFFVPHFA
                     ADFLDRSYWSDTFDLEELSKHNAIEHDASLTRRDAALEPDQGKPDARLVEELLACATGG
                     TPEERLMTKKDLSAMLSRRRVESRKENAAYTESLFHNGFGSANSSTMLTIFGGRVDDLG
                     PMLLEERFSDSWEPRIRAHFGLTMAAFNGTVLPVERGVNTKAYIRKLENEGTVQSEV"
     CDS             join(20001..20484,20625..21396,21462..21546,21594..22415,
                     22470..22752,22804..22912,22960..23695,23891..23896)
                     /NRPS_PKS="Domain: AMP-binding (30-426). E-value: 7.3e-65.
                     Score: 210.8. Matches aSDomain:
                     nrpspksdomains_input.path1.gene173_AMP-binding.1"
                     /NRPS_PKS="Domain: Condensation_LCL (719-935). E-value:
                     5.9e-08. Score: 23.8. Matches aSDomain:
                     nrpspksdomains_input.path1.gene173_Condensation_LCL.1"
                     /NRPS_PKS="type: NRPS"
                     /Name="input.path1.gene173"
                     /gene="input.path1.gene173"
                     /gene_functions="biosynthetic (rule-based-clusters) NRPS:
                     AMP-binding"
                     /gene_functions="biosynthetic (rule-based-clusters) NRPS:
                     Condensation"
                     /gene_functions="biosynthetic-additional
                     (rule-based-clusters) PP-binding"
                     /gene_functions="biosynthetic-additional (smcogs)
                     SMCOG1002:AMP-dependent synthetase and ligase (Score:
                     256.2; E-value: 7.9e-78)"
                     /gene_kind="biosynthetic"
                     /sec_met_domain="Condensation (E-value: 5.4e-16, bitscore:
                     52.9, seeds: 42, tool: rule-based-clusters)"
                     /sec_met_domain="AMP-binding (E-value: 1.4e-56, bitscore:
                     186.2, seeds: 400, tool: rule-based-clusters)"
                     /sec_met_domain="PP-binding (E-value: 9.6e-06, bitscore:
                     20.5, seeds: 164, tool: rule-based-clusters)"
                     /source="GlimmerHMM"
                     /transl_table=1
                     /translation="MSTDGNILLSEAFGGDWPDSPPPVWRRLATAAEQYPNKLALACLH
                     QSPALYGIQSTEHATQTQNKHLEWSYAQLSSAAALLAAGLQSKGLSSGSSIVTILKNGA
                     EFPMALWAAHSLACPFVPLNPRTLANAVETRHMLTVADAAAVVVENPESATTFDSIIGT
                     QSEPTGTVTILYTSGTTSLPKGCPHTDRTLNAFMKNLSLGGVSPDDIFCAFLPNNHAMG
                     YFYVLHYFCNGSAVVYPSGTYDPAATAEALAIHKCTHTVHVSTALHSLLEWIEPQGLRF
                     PHLKDVSLAGSSITPQMMRSVVEKLGSQAVSIGFGMTEGSPIWSAPVSDPERLIRGDEV
                     ICGTAVPGVHVRICAPDSTKALPRGQPGEIHQSGPGVIANYIGKKVGQESFYVEGGRTW
                     FRSGDRGVMWSDGGVSIVGRFKDMIIRGGENIAPAAIEVVLNQFHGVDAQVVGASDPIA
                     GEVPVAIVRKLPEGDNPAGQLQEAVRNHMGVLHVPDEIITLDTLGLEDYPRTISSKIQK
                     NALRVLVAAYRKHNEPRVEAHGPSNSSIEGGKPAGFIENKNIEETVLTIWWRATGLEPS
                     KLDKETPTFNFADSITIMRVRGMYRKELGVTLTAAEMSANADLKSQIAALERKASSASQ
                     NVISSLPKVENTRTLEELQTVLGPETDAAIFKEAASAALAKEGFDFDQDVESVIQTNDF
                     VDVLESDGMIHKWNFAISVPAEGSTVQELKQALIATLANNTMFTSFCIHGNSGRPYYVT
                     MKPQKKLYDHILHDSGSVANVAELQQRAMNYPHPEHSLFPGPLFHAMIYNIEDTKSAGF
                     VYYVHHMVHDASSMRLMLEDLNRALLEPSRPLRPHVPYQLWADAYHSLRNSPRATMEVN
                     WHVKRLANIRLHRKALYPPARVPRQENLTTPDGIDYGFDAPALLNLKKHHSHITASVIL
                     KAAMALVNVSRTKHTHALLSNYESCRSSFPFWPDTFRHIPGANGSTMADLDAGDVAGPT
                     FNGVTNLIEIDRSEPALAYLDRLQAEQLELTKYANAPWRRVISALNELHPGENAGEMVH
                     QTHSTFFLTWIPGVLGEYERIKIANLVIRCALGLVFVAGLGGPQATMFGR"
     aSDomain        join(20091..20484,20625..21396,21462..21483)
                     /aSDomain="AMP-binding"
                     /aSTool="nrps_pks_domains"
                     /database="nrpspksdomains.hmm"
                     /detection="hmmscan"
                     /domain_id="nrpspksdomains_input.path1.gene173_AMP-binding.
                     1"
                     /evalue="7.30E-65"
                     /label="input.path1.gene173_AMP-binding.1"
                     /locus_tag="input.path1.gene173"
                     /protein_end="426"
                     /protein_start="30"
                     /score="210.8"
                     /specificity="consensus: ala"
                     /tool="antismash"
                     /translation="AAEQYPNKLALACLHQSPALYGIQSTEHATQTQNKHLEWSYAQLS
                     SAAALLAAGLQSKGLSSGSSIVTILKNGAEFPMALWAAHSLACPFVPLNPRTLANAVET
                     RHMLTVADAAAVVVENPESATTFDSIIGTQSEPTGTVTILYTSGTTSLPKGCPHTDRTL
                     NAFMKNLSLGGVSPDDIFCAFLPNNHAMGYFYVLHYFCNGSAVVYPSGTYDPAATAEAL
                     AIHKCTHTVHVSTALHSLLEWIEPQGLRFPHLKDVSLAGSSITPQMMRSVVEKLGSQAV
                     SIGFGMTEGSPIWSAPVSDPERLIRGDEVICGTAVPGVHVRICAPDSTKALPRGQPGEI
                     HQSGPGVIANYIGKKVGQESFYVEGGRTWFRSGDRGVMWSDGGVSIVGRFKDMIIR"
     PFAM_domain     join(20091..20484,20625..21396,21462..21483)
                     /aSDomain="AMP-binding"
                     /aSTool="clusterhmmer"
                     /database="32.0"
                     /db_xref="PF00501.28"
                     /db_xref="GO:0003824"
                     /description="AMP-binding enzyme"
                     /detection="hmmscan"
                     /domain_id="clusterhmmer_input.path1.gene173_0007"
                     /evalue="3.30E-62"
                     /gene_ontologies="GO:0003824: catalytic activity"
                     /label="input.path1.gene173"
                     /locus_tag="input.path1.gene173"
                     /protein_end="426"
                     /protein_start="30"
                     /score="210.5"
                     /tool="antismash"
                     /translation="AAEQYPNKLALACLHQSPALYGIQSTEHATQTQNKHLEWSYAQLS
                     SAAALLAAGLQSKGLSSGSSIVTILKNGAEFPMALWAAHSLACPFVPLNPRTLANAVET
                     RHMLTVADAAAVVVENPESATTFDSIIGTQSEPTGTVTILYTSGTTSLPKGCPHTDRTL
                     NAFMKNLSLGGVSPDDIFCAFLPNNHAMGYFYVLHYFCNGSAVVYPSGTYDPAATAEAL
                     AIHKCTHTVHVSTALHSLLEWIEPQGLRFPHLKDVSLAGSSITPQMMRSVVEKLGSQAV
                     SIGFGMTEGSPIWSAPVSDPERLIRGDEVICGTAVPGVHVRICAPDSTKALPRGQPGEI
                     HQSGPGVIANYIGKKVGQESFYVEGGRTWFRSGDRGVMWSDGGVSIVGRFKDMIIR"
     aSModule        20091..21483
                     /domains="nrpspksdomains_input.path1.gene173_AMP-binding.1"
                     /incomplete
                     /locus_tags="input.path1.gene173"
                     /starter_module
                     /tool="antismash"
                     /type="nrps"
     CDS_motif       20657..20701
                     /aSTool="nrps_pks_domains"
                     /database="abmotifs"
                     /detection="hmmscan"
                     /domain_id="nrpspksmotif_input.path1.gene173_0001"
                     /evalue="5.50E-04"
                     /label="NRPS-A_a3"
                     /locus_tag="input.path1.gene173"
                     /protein_end="187"
                     /protein_start="172"
                     /score="13.0"
                     /tool="antismash"
                     /translation="ILYTSGTTSLPKGCP"
     PFAM_domain     join(21517..21546,21594..21758)
                     /aSDomain="AMP-binding_C"
                     /aSTool="clusterhmmer"
                     /database="32.0"
                     /db_xref="PF13193.6"
                     /description="AMP-binding enzyme C-terminal domain"
                     /detection="hmmscan"
                     /domain_id="clusterhmmer_input.path1.gene173_0008"
                     /evalue="4.30E-06"
                     /label="input.path1.gene173"
                     /locus_tag="input.path1.gene173"
                     /protein_end="502"
                     /protein_start="437"
                     /score="27.6"
                     /tool="antismash"
                     /translation="VVLNQFHGVDAQVVGASDPIAGEVPVAIVRKLPEGDNPAGQLQEA
                     VRNHMGVLHVPDEIITLDTL"
     PFAM_domain     join(22365..22415,22470..22752,22804..22912,22960..23215)
                     /aSDomain="Condensation"
                     /aSTool="clusterhmmer"
                     /database="32.0"
                     /db_xref="PF00668.20"
                     /description="Condensation domain"
                     /detection="hmmscan"
                     /domain_id="clusterhmmer_input.path1.gene173_0009"
                     /evalue="9.20E-08"
                     /label="input.path1.gene173"
                     /locus_tag="input.path1.gene173"
                     /protein_end="937"
                     /protein_start="704"
                     /score="31.2"
                     /tool="antismash"
                     /translation="HKWNFAISVPAEGSTVQELKQALIATLANNTMFTSFCIHGNSGRP
                     YYVTMKPQKKLYDHILHDSGSVANVAELQQRAMNYPHPEHSLFPGPLFHAMIYNIEDTK
                     SAGFVYYVHHMVHDASSMRLMLEDLNRALLEPSRPLRPHVPYQLWADAYHSLRNSPRAT
                     MEVNWHVKRLANIRLHRKALYPPARVPRQENLTTPDGIDYGFDAPALLNLKKHHSHITA
                     SVILKAAMALV"
     aSDomain        join(22410..22415,22470..22752,22804..22912,22960..23209)
                     /aSDomain="Condensation"
                     /aSTool="nrps_pks_domains"
                     /database="nrpspksdomains.hmm"
                     /detection="hmmscan"
                     /domain_id="nrpspksdomains_input.path1.gene173_Condensation
                     _LCL.1"
                     /domain_subtype="Condensation_LCL"
                     /evalue="5.90E-08"
                     /label="input.path1.gene173_Condensation_LCL.1"
                     /locus_tag="input.path1.gene173"
                     /protein_end="935"
                     /protein_start="719"
                     /score="23.8"
                     /tool="antismash"
                     /translation="VQELKQALIATLANNTMFTSFCIHGNSGRPYYVTMKPQKKLYDHI
                     LHDSGSVANVAELQQRAMNYPHPEHSLFPGPLFHAMIYNIEDTKSAGFVYYVHHMVHDA
                     SSMRLMLEDLNRALLEPSRPLRPHVPYQLWADAYHSLRNSPRATMEVNWHVKRLANIRL
                     HRKALYPPARVPRQENLTTPDGIDYGFDAPALLNLKKHHSHITASVILKAAMA"
     aSModule        22410..23209
                     /domains="nrpspksdomains_input.path1.gene173_Condensation_L
                     CL.1"
                     /incomplete
                     /locus_tags="input.path1.gene173"
                     /tool="antismash"
                     /type="nrps"
     CDS_motif       join(22752,22804..22865)
                     /aSTool="nrps_pks_domains"
                     /database="abmotifs"
                     /detection="hmmscan"
                     /domain_id="nrpspksmotif_input.path1.gene173_0002"
                     /evalue="4.10E-04"
                     /label="C3_LCL_132-143"
                     /locus_tag="input.path1.gene173"
                     /protein_end="836"
                     /protein_start="815"
                     /score="13.1"
                     /tool="antismash"
                     /translation="VHHMVHDASSMRLMLEDLNRA"
     CDS             24461..25147
                     /ID="input.cds174.1"
                     /Name="input.path1.gene174"
                     /Note="single-exon"
                     /gene="input.path1.gene174"
                     /phase="0"
                     /source="GlimmerHMM"
                     /transl_table=1
                     /translation="MCSNESFPDRQILDPTHAVLDPLFEAADKLHDDLKTTTTRVRELA
                     NIVQTASSNPVATEAACIEALALIPSALTSGEKFTSRYGHLLTAPDPIATLRQLGVIFE
                     GDENGGGWEVANEDVVMLFLFATIMPIQMQMYDLEETGNEFAKDLERIRQHEQEGGIRE
                     RKKGFARERRRFARDRRGRFARARRRKFAREGRGRFTRKGRRRFAREGRRRFARARKRF
                     AGVRKE"
     CDS             complement(join(25369..26090,26145..26322))
                     /Name="input.path1.gene175"
                     /gene="input.path1.gene175"
                     /source="GlimmerHMM"
                     /transl_table=1
                     /translation="MRSGLLLAAAVAPLASAIRIVQSNDDGWAEINARTLFNSLAAAGN
                     QVVLSGPAENQSGTGSSDATPKTVDSDGCQYNSCPAGAPATGANATDPRLNYVNSYPVT
                     SIKRGISTTGPALWNGAAPQLAVTGPNVGQNVDVQAFFSGTIGAAVYAAHDAKIPAIAF
                     SGRSGDPTAWNKATPIHSKVYADLALNLTTTLINSGAPYLPEDVFLNVNFAEVTDSKCN
                     SASQFKFIPTRVTTGLLSGRDAEICGSTRLPWEADVILLRNACYVSVSVGDAADKTTAN
                     AAKQKIAYDKLKPILSCL"
     PFAM_domain     complement(join(25603..26090,26145..26262))
                     /aSDomain="SurE"
                     /aSTool="clusterhmmer"
                     /database="32.0"
                     /db_xref="PF01975.17"
                     /db_xref="GO:0016787"
                     /description="Survival protein SurE"
                     /detection="hmmscan"
                     /domain_id="clusterhmmer_input.path1.gene175_0010"
                     /evalue="1.00E-25"
                     /gene_ontologies="GO:0016787: hydrolase activity"
                     /label="input.path1.gene175"
                     /locus_tag="input.path1.gene175"
                     /protein_end="222"
                     /protein_start="20"
                     /score="90.6"
                     /tool="antismash"
                     /translation="VQSNDDGWAEINARTLFNSLAAAGNQVVLSGPAENQSGTGSSDAT
                     PKTVDSDGCQYNSCPAGAPATGANATDPRLNYVNSYPVTSIKRGISTTGPALWNGAAPQ
                     LAVTGPNVGQNVDVQAFFSGTIGAAVYAAHDAKIPAIAFSGRSGDPTAWNKATPIHSKV
                     YADLALNLTTTLINSGAPYLPEDVFLNVNFAEVTDSKCN"
     CDS             complement(27123..28127)
                     /ID="input.cds176.1"
                     /Name="input.path1.gene176"
                     /Note="single-exon"
                     /gene="input.path1.gene176"
                     /phase="0"
                     /source="GlimmerHMM"
                     /transl_table=1
                     /translation="MLAARLRTIAPISRQFRSFSTQNSAMAPLRIGFVPEHFSTPLEFA
                     KKHYGLDARLLPYPSGTGHMVTALQADEIDVGVGLTEGWIAALGKAQEAQQDAGFRLVG
                     TYVETPLCWAISTGSRRDELQGIQDLKGKKVGVSRIGSGSYVMSFVLADQQGWLDPQAS
                     GPPFPVEPLNTFANLREGVNNGTADFFMWEHFTSKRYYDNGEIKRIGEIYTPWSSWKIV
                     AKNDLLNPKNWSQGEQATHSALKDELEDALQKINKGIKHFEENQEEAVEYISTKLDYSE
                     EDAREWLKTVRFPQDVRGVDNAVVQKTVRILQKAGVLGGNAAEQAMIGLERSK"
     PFAM_domain     complement(27558..27983)
                     /aSDomain="NMT1"
                     /aSTool="clusterhmmer"
                     /database="32.0"
                     /db_xref="PF09084.11"
                     /description="NMT1/THI5 like"
                     /detection="hmmscan"
                     /domain_id="clusterhmmer_input.path1.gene176_0011"
                     /evalue="3.30E-05"
                     /label="input.path1.gene176"
                     /locus_tag="input.path1.gene176"
                     /protein_end="190"
                     /protein_start="48"
                     /score="23.9"
                     /tool="antismash"
                     /translation="YGLDARLLPYPSGTGHMVTALQADEIDVGVGLTEGWIAALGKAQE
                     AQQDAGFRLVGTYVETPLCWAISTGSRRDELQGIQDLKGKKVGVSRIGSGSYVMSFVLA
                     DQQGWLDPQASGPPFPVEPLNTFANLREGVNNGTADFF"
     CDS             complement(join(33307..34039,34086..34245,34300..34534,
                     34775..34817,34840..34853))
                     /Name="input.path1.gene177"
                     /gene="input.path1.gene177"
                     /source="GlimmerHMM"
                     /transl_table=1
                     /translation="MALWEDHDVSAAARRAAPQAEQYLQAANWNLEQAGALFFDDAQSQ
                     DDPATSAADMADDNENQTPDQQQQQPGGGRTLGGAYVPPTASSSSSSQQPAARGGHGHA
                     HDGDDSDGDDKNHDFFTGGEKSGLAVQNPNQSNPRDHINNILKRARQNAPRPGGDDEAP
                     PSHFHGTGMTLGGDDTPSRTIPGSQADAPPLLPRAHRELHLWRDGFSVDDGDLYRYDDP
                     ANARTLEMINTGHAPLHILNVEQGQEVDVEVHPHKDEDYVKPKKKYVPFSGSGQRLGSP
                     TPGPSGLSQPPAAQSSSTSTAVPAPAAPQVEVDPNAPVVSLQIRLADGSRLPARFNTTH
                     TIGHVYDFVNASSPTQRAYALMTTFPSKELSDKSQALGDLPEFKRGGVVVQKWT"
     PFAM_domain     complement(33319..33543)
                     /aSDomain="UBX"
                     /aSTool="clusterhmmer"
                     /database="32.0"
                     /db_xref="PF00789.20"
                     /db_xref="GO:0005515"
                     /description="UBX domain"
                     /detection="hmmscan"
                     /domain_id="clusterhmmer_input.path1.gene177_0014"
                     /evalue="4.80E-16"
                     /gene_ontologies="GO:0005515: protein binding"
                     /label="input.path1.gene177"
                     /locus_tag="input.path1.gene177"
                     /protein_end="391"
                     /protein_start="316"
                     /score="58.7"
                     /tool="antismash"
                     /translation="APVVSLQIRLADGSRLPARFNTTHTIGHVYDFVNASSPTQRAYAL
                     MTTFPSKELSDKSQALGDLPEFKRGGVVVQ"
     PFAM_domain     complement(33664..33888)
                     /aSDomain="SEP"
                     /aSTool="clusterhmmer"
                     /database="32.0"
                     /db_xref="PF08059.13"
                     /description="SEP domain"
                     /detection="hmmscan"
                     /domain_id="clusterhmmer_input.path1.gene177_0013"
                     /evalue="1.70E-26"
                     /label="input.path1.gene177"
                     /locus_tag="input.path1.gene177"
                     /protein_end="276"
                     /protein_start="201"
                     /score="92.6"
                     /tool="antismash"
                     /translation="LHLWRDGFSVDDGDLYRYDDPANARTLEMINTGHAPLHILNVEQG
                     QEVDVEVHPHKDEDYVKPKKKYVPFSGSGQ"
     PFAM_domain     complement(join(34466..34534,34775..34777))
                     /aSDomain="UBA_4"
                     /aSTool="clusterhmmer"
                     /database="32.0"
                     /db_xref="PF14555.6"
                     /description="UBA-like domain"
                     /detection="hmmscan"
                     /domain_id="clusterhmmer_input.path1.gene177_0012"
                     /evalue="6.00E-07"
                     /label="input.path1.gene177"
                     /locus_tag="input.path1.gene177"
                     /protein_end="42"
                     /protein_start="18"
                     /score="29.2"
                     /tool="antismash"
                     /translation="QAEQYLQAANWNLEQAGALFFDDA"
     CDS             complement(join(36389..37006,37069..38007,38125..38214))
                     /Name="input.path1.gene178"
                     /gene="input.path1.gene178"
                     /phase="0"
                     /source="GlimmerHMM"
                     /transl_table=1
                     /translation="MLPSRGLPPRQLGSLASRQSAVLRSSASRKFSSVPRKSAFSALPC
                     RTSALRSTSWRAGATSSTPNVVLSSSAVRYGSWYAPWSWGKSSSPSNANPSEIIPESVP
                     EPVVKPTPEPAVTTATPELQPAGIDQPAAPAASSGALDGVSIEDLLDKTPAPADASFVD
                     PTVPISYWGNLKDLGLDYGWGPSAFFESLLEIIYTNTELGWAATIVASALVLRTGLFFT
                     FQRWASDSNAKLVAMKPLLQPLQTQMEEAKRQGDEERSQMLKLKQQGIMKDVGADIWKQ
                     LGAGVSQAVFGYGAWRALGGLSRLPAPGMATDGWAWFTDLTVADPYYLLPAMTGGVLFI
                     LMKRGGETGLQDQTAQAGMQKSLKYVFPVLMTLMTSWQPAGVQLYFFVTGVTGAITATL
                     LRQPSIRQLLRIRPTPTAESQKLYSKVIAGDIELSKLKGADGKVRYQAPTAPSPAPRTR
                     TLASGINIKSGSRLPAHMARAADKEVKDEKPKSAWDQIKGIRSVPKMLGEKVSKWQDPR
                     DPEVKKRQNAQDRQKRELHKYEEEKKRALRG"
     PFAM_domain     complement(join(36839..37006,37069..37488))
                     /aSDomain="60KD_IMP"
                     /aSTool="clusterhmmer"
                     /database="32.0"
                     /db_xref="PF02096.20"
                     /db_xref="GO:0016021"
                     /db_xref="GO:0032977"
                     /description="60Kd inner membrane protein"
                     /detection="hmmscan"
                     /domain_id="clusterhmmer_input.path1.gene178_0015"
                     /evalue="4.20E-10"
                     /gene_ontologies="GO:0016021: integral component of
                     membrane"
                     /gene_ontologies="GO:0032977: membrane insertase activity"
                     /label="input.path1.gene178"
                     /locus_tag="input.path1.gene178"
                     /protein_end="399"
                     /protein_start="203"
                     /score="39.8"
                     /tool="antismash"
                     /translation="WAATIVASALVLRTGLFFTFQRWASDSNAKLVAMKPLLQPLQTQM
                     EEAKRQGDEERSQMLKLKQQGIMKDVGADIWKQLGAGVSQAVFGYGAWRALGGLSRLPA
                     PGMATDGWAWFTDLTVADPYYLLPAMTGGVLFILMKRGGETGLQDQTAQAGMQKSLKYV
                     FPVLMTLMTSWQPAGVQLYFFVTGVTGAITATL"
ORIGIN
        1 tgaatgtagt attgaattta cgccagatga tgttcattga atgcagcatt gaagtagctg
       61 aaaatcttag agacacaatc aatacattca ctactgagcg ctaactccag ttcgaaacct
      121 tactgatcgg ggtattctct ataaagcaaa aagaccaagt caccataagg gcgtcttaaa
      181 acatattcct caacaacctg tacactctcg accatactga aacctgaaag ataacttctt
      241 caatagaact tccccaaaaa gtaaaaaccc cgtccccttc tgacgatgga agatcgcgcg
      301 aataacaaca atccccacac ccacaacaaa ctatgcagcc tccgccctaa ccccaatctc
      361 atccccacaa ccacaaccac cataacctgc ccctcctgca cccactcctt ccccctccta
      421 tcctcctccg aatcatccaa acccgccata tacaccacct ggggcgacta caacacggaa
      481 gaaaaagtcc agaactcccc ttactacacc aagacatcgc tgccccaatt cggaggccac
      541 aacgcgctcg tgttccatgc cgcgcatccg gttccgcatc gctatctgcg cacgttggca
      601 ccggagcagc tggagagttt gagagagcag ttgaggagtg atgcgggtta tggagaggag
      661 atgagggata gggtggggta tacggtggat gcgatcgagg aggtgttggg ggatgaggag
      721 tttttggggg agcagatgag gaggttgatg tttagttggg ttatgtgacg atgtaggagt
      781 cagccgctgt aatttactgt aggcgagcat cgtaaggggt aggatagttt gatggctatt
      841 cattgtcaag atccatgtac atcttgcaga aatcccgaga gataattact ccccgtaaat
      901 ttttctctat cacattgcca tcattgtacc cccaatgttc tctctactcg tcataagtag
      961 catacccacc cgacctcact gtagcattaa acaccacctc gggtcactct tttacttccc
     1021 cttctagcac cccatcatac ggccccccgc taacccaatc ccaaaaggcc ccaaaatacg
     1081 tcctcatata ctcattcgtt ctactccctg tcacattccc caaagacggc accggcgccg
     1141 tcccgttccc cttgggcaac aactccaccc acaacgggat atcgctcaaa gccagatgcg
     1201 cagatcctac caccgtcgtc cagtcgagcc atcccttgcc cgtgccatgg acctcttctg
     1261 cgtatctttc gatgaagccg ggccacgtcg tgtcggaggc gaaatgggtc gggttcatgg
     1321 tcatcaggta cgggcgtcca ttgagcgtag cattaacact atctccgtac agcccaccgt
     1381 cgatattgat ccccgcgatg atgctagaga agcggtccat cgcgcctgtt gcctgggcag
     1441 cccccatgct gtgtccgaaa gcgccgtact tttgcgtgtt gaagtaagcg ccgaattgtt
     1501 ggaccagagt ggggaatccc tcagagatca ggaagagaat gtcactcaga cggaattcgt
     1561 agatctgctg gatcaagctg tcactgtacg gcatgtagat gtctcaaccc gtgacgcccg
     1621 agttgttgta cggaaaaggg aggtacggcg cctcgcctgg gtggtccatg gcgaggatca
     1681 cgtagccctt cgatgcaagg tcggagagca gagaggtgta catgaaggca ttgacaccac
     1741 cgccgggacc gaagacgagg gttggcagat cctttacgct ctgtgattcc tcgggagtta
     1801 aaattggggc ttgccattgc agtactgtct cgatggagag caggtctttg ggtgcgatgt
     1861 tgaagacttc gccccatatg gcagcactgg tggggtcaaa gtagggtacg ctgttgttga
     1921 gtgttggggc ggaaaccgtg gggtagtaga ttgagatcag caaattcgtg ccaggacccg
     1981 gggtcgggtc attgagagtg gtgtggttga agatatgctg cgtgaacccg actccataag
     2041 gaccagatgg tggtggaaga tgcactgatg ttgcaagtgc ggtcgataga gcggtcagaa
     2101 aaggcaagcg taagggattc atggcgatgc gatgcagtgt cctggttaac aaaggcgagc
     2161 gtgataccat gaatttgtac cccactcatt ctattcctcc catcccgaga ttcaacgtga
     2221 gaaaatggga ttctcttggc aaaaatgacg acggcactac cctaggtatg tctagtacgg
     2281 gcacgggaat acgagcggac ctagagtgag tacagcaggt gctaactcct aagcagcata
     2341 tgattggcca catctggatg ttactgcgat ccgcccccat gtgctcacca ccaattacta
     2401 aaggatctta tgtgtttgaa tggttcatta ttcgtggtcg ctatgtaaac ggtctaatcg
     2461 tccgcactga aaagtttggg gctcgatggc gcgagacatg tcgtccctcc aaagtgttct
     2521 tcttaccacc cgcgacggtc aaagttctgg ggacggtcgt actggttggg atcgtactga
     2581 tccgcaccgt ggttgtcgat gtagtgttca tcgtacatgc gctctgcact cctcttggcc
     2641 tcgtgcttcg ccttctcctt gtcgaaccag tcctcgccct ttgtctcagc gagcttgtcg
     2701 atctcggcac cggcgaaacc ggcgagcagt tctttcgcga actggtggga tacgggcttg
     2761 cctggagcga tcgagttagc cttccttgta cgcgagacac agttggaggc agagaagacg
     2821 taccttcctt gcgctgatgg tcctcgaagg ccttgaatcc ggcgaatgcg gcaccgccag
     2881 ctacaagctc gtggccgaag ctggacttgt tctcctcaaa gttgtcattc tggtacacct
     2941 gatcgtaggc gttttcagag tcaccccaac cgaaaggcat gttgtaagat ggatgggtgg
     3001 aagtgtagaa ggtggatatg taggggttga acgagaagag gtcgagtgtt tagtgaagta
     3061 gagtagattg aaggctacgt agtgcacagt gtaggacagc tttatataat ggcttcccct
     3121 cctcccccct gcagtagctc accgtgacca aaatgcagga cccgaccaag gaccccgggg
     3181 agctgagaca aagtttcgtc atttccagct gggttccgaa gtattcgccc aattgtcatc
     3241 tttccatggc tctgatccag ggtttccagc ttgctcgagc tccgctgagc cacaactagt
     3301 ggagtgagtg cataaagcca catcattgag ctggggcacg atccgctacc gcgatggtgc
     3361 cattgcggag ctaagagtgg tcccgagacg gcgattggtg gcgagggcag tgatgcgtcc
     3421 gccccagggt cgcgtcgatg caagacggat gttcggctga ggcgtgagtg ggcaacgagg
     3481 gcctggatgc gtgcgtaatc ggtcggagct agggtttggg cacgaagccg gactgaagct
     3541 ttggtcaagc acccttggca aagcttagcc tgtggcggtg gttggacggt cagcgcagcc
     3601 acgcccgagt gaggggctag aaccgcgaca taccgtgcga ggcgcttctc gtggccctca
     3661 ggagcaggca cagcggatgg agggtgtagc gaagagcagg attcacttga aaggacggcg
     3721 ctctgcttgc tgtaccccgg ggccaagctc cagtcacgtt tcttagcgca cacctgggca
     3781 cctgggcacc tcgggatggc gcatggctga gacggtgagg cgagcggtcc acccaccctt
     3841 ccaccccacc gacatgacga tgccgccttc cgatataccg ccacgatgcc cggccgagtc
     3901 ccaaccagag ccgactttgc ctcctcggtg acgctctcca tcacccctcg tacgctgcct
     3961 gtgcccccgc ccactgttcc atccgctaac tcgcacagcg cccgcttcac aacagcccgc
     4021 caatgtcctg atcctcctcc acggcctcgg cgacacccac gaagccttcg agaagctggg
     4081 gcgccagctc aacttcccgg agacagcatg tatcgccgtc cgcgccccta agcccctgcc
     4141 cttcggcctc gacggcttcc actggggcga cgacatgatc ttcgaccagc acaccggcga
     4201 gatggacgtg gacaccggct tcaaagagtc taccgagatg attctacaga aagtcgtcaa
     4261 ggacggcctg atcgccaaat gcggctatac agcccgcgag atcatcttct tcggattcgc
     4321 acaaggcggc atggttgcat tgcaagtcgc tgtctcactg gacgaggagc tgggtggtgt
     4381 agtcagcatt ggaggtgccc tctcgctgtc ttcgccgctt ctcccgatcg acaagaagaa
     4441 taggacccct gtgctggtgt gcaaggcgag cagcgggtcc caggttacgg atggcgcgct
     4501 gaagaggttg aaggataatt tcgatttcat agaggtgaaa gagtggaaga ggaagggcga
     4561 tggcatgatg aggaataggg aggagatgct gcccatcatg cagttcttcg cgaggagact
     4621 gcgcagcagg aagggtgtgc ccgagggcag tgtcgagttg aactgatcac agacgatcct
     4681 gatcgaacta atctcagaag tccgtcttca gctttactag aaaaatgtca agagtgaaat
     4741 gaataaacga ataaagacag caacactgcc atgtgatttg tagttcagca agaccataat
     4801 ctctatcgta ctatgtgtgt atattcccgc atggttgggg tagaaaagtc ggagggatga
     4861 aaatgcgatt aagctatctg atatgtatca ctgttggtct agttcttctg tatctatgat
     4921 ctacaaatat aacacaagca tcaacaccga gagcagcccg acgtgccgcg gaattgacac
     4981 agacgctgca gccccctttt caacatcatt gctcgaactt gaaggatcgc ttccctcgct
     5041 cccttcatcg ctgttagggc ctgcagagcc cgtagaaccc gcagagccga gtttggaagc
     5101 agacgccgta gccaccggtt tagccaacgc gccgctttgc ccacccagct gcgacccatc
     5161 ggacccaagc cccgtcagag tcggctcgct ctccaagccg agtgctccgg cctcatctgc
     5221 agacggagtt gtaggctttg ccccgagcag tgccgcaagt cctgaagcat ccagcgcctg
     5281 tcccgtagcc agtgcctcta tttcactcag cggaatcgac gtttcctctc cgttccgcgt
     5341 gttggtgatc cggactccat cactacctat gctgtagatc atgtcgccca cggtctgaat
     5401 tggatctcca atcttgagcg tggtttggat gttgaaaacc agagcgctgg cgctcgtctg
     5461 aattgtgaaa gccccgttgt tgagtgcaac gattgtgccg attgcgttct ggctcgcgcc
     5521 accgatggtg agggttgatg gttcgccacc agaagagacc atggtcaaga caccagttga
     5581 gagatggaat gtcgtgccgc cgatgacggc agagcctgat ggatcaaagg ttgtgggcga
     5641 ttgtatgatt ataccttgtc catctggggc aattggaatg atggtgggac caacagtgat
     5701 ctgtggtcga gcgggggctg caggaattct tgtccgagaa gcatcacctg gggcatttgg
     5761 ggcacctggg gcatttggag catccggagc gtctggagcg tctggggtat atggagcatc
     5821 tgaagcattc ggagcacctg gggtatttgg gtcatctgga gcatttggag tatctgaagc
     5881 atcgttgttg ccgataggga gagcgggact gaccaaacca ggtcttgcat tgtccgatcc
     5941 gtgcgatccg gaagcaggtc cttggttact gggacaagtt gatatatggc atgcagactc
     6001 gttgggtatc tggccaccgg gtgtcggttg actggcaggt ggaccagtgt aatgagcatc
     6061 accggtttga accggaatcg cgatggccga gctagctggc tttgccggcg tagggagagg
     6121 gtcgggcgcc gtagtggtga ggaagtttgg cacctcactc aaagctatag gagggtcaaa
     6181 gaagctgagg tcgtaccgga gatcgcaatc tgcgaagtca ggatctagat gtttgacagc
     6241 tggtggcaac agtatccagg ggttgaaatt gtctgggtag acgactgctc tatcgcaaat
     6301 ggcagttttg caatagtttt cacggtccgt gaccatggcg gggtcgatag cactgaaagt
     6361 gcgaggtaga ccgttgagag ctgcgctgta cggcactggc tcgttgaagt ctgcccattg
     6421 cacagggtat actctggcgt cggatcgttc agactgtacg tcgctggagg cgacggggaa
     6481 tataacgtct tccatgacgg ttgtataatc gcaattgtcg gccacttcca tctgcgcgac
     6541 agaaatgtac acattccctt tgtacagcgt cctcccatca accacggcat atccttcggt
     6601 ggtaataggg atataggtgc tggcatctgt cgtagggaat ggtacaggag taccagtggg
     6661 agtctgagcg cacatatcac gagaaacatt cctggtctct gggaagtaga acaactgtag
     6721 actgttgtag aggcgctcgc tgacgcctgg tgtcggtatc gcgcccttgt cacctccacc
     6781 gaaagaacat gttgtccgtt gacaaccaat ggtgcagccc ggtgtgactg gcgaaggcgg
     6841 aacggtgccc gcccccacgg acctactctt ccacgatttg tctgcagatg tgaattcgct
     6901 ccacagttgt ctgcattctg ccggagctat agtgcaattc ggagcgggtt gtgtgtaggt
     6961 gagctgcgtt tcgtaagaga actggagcag ggcgtcgtaa tcagttattg taacgatagt
     7021 actgcctgtt gtcctcttgg tgtctgcata gcaaatactt ccgcaatatg aagagcatgt
     7081 ttggatgccc aaatactttg tgctagtggt ctaaaagcga gaatgggagg tcagtggaac
     7141 cgtattcttt ggtctttgga ttttccgagg tgggagataa tacttacgaa aggtagcacg
     7201 ctggtatgtg tcacggtctt gtaggggcgc tttgtacctg atctatgcgt tcgccatgca
     7261 ttgttacagg aatggagaga gtcttcaagg ttggttgaat gagccacaaa ttacatgaga
     7321 aaagcactgg gtcactgtac ctagagagga agaagaagag gaagaggaag aaatgttcaa
     7381 cgtgctggat ggcgacggtg cgatggtcga gttggaggat attgaggcat tgttggagct
     7441 ttgcgcgact gtacaggcaa tgaatggtag ccccaggatg ctgatgtagc ggagatgggg
     7501 aaacattttc ctcaccctac ctcgacacac atcgtgcaag ggacgattat atcctacacg
     7561 cgtccgctga caagactagt aaatggcccc cagatctatg gaaatttaca ccctggcaac
     7621 cgtctttcgg aaacgcatag ctccacacgg ctccaggttc agaatttcat gcgagtataa
     7681 taggggctaa gctaacatca tgtcaacttt gctccgaagc agaagccaat cacgagaaat
     7741 agcacagcgg gccatcttat cacactcaag ctaaaacggc tatcgattgg cccgtctctg
     7801 cacgtgctta acgttcaatg gatgcttgcc gcggggcgta gggcgaacga aactcggaca
     7861 atttgtgcag acggctaaag cgtgggctga agcttacgcg agcgggagga ttacaagagc
     7921 gatcgaagcc gattccacca gtatgccatt gatacgtgct cttctgcttg gttcagcttg
     7981 gaagcccggg cgtttctata gcatgtgatg ggaagagtgt actgtaggtg cccaagtgca
     8041 gacaggcatc acatgggcta aaatgccatc gctgcgccat gctgaatatg gttagacgaa
     8101 cggttgatct ttacctccgc gagtgtcatc cttgtacaca acttgtccac tttctcaacc
     8161 tgtagaactt caatgtgcat cggcacgcct cactcctatt gctcaattcc tcgactgtac
     8221 attctgaatc atggctgttc ccagaaactc gttacgcggc ttcctagctc aggctcggac
     8281 cgcactgcgg accgccatcg actctaacca aaaggtcacc attgtcatcg gcaacgaaag
     8341 tgccgacttg gatagcatgg catgctcaat cttgtgtggc tccacctcgc tgccgaacag
     8401 tgaagagctt gtgagctaat tgccccggtc agatacgcct acatacgttc catggctccg
     8461 ccgcgcagcg cctttacccc aatctatgta ccgataacca atatacccac ctcaggcatc
     8521 cagatgcgac ctgaattcct ggaacttttc aaacatgcga acatagagtc tcgtcactta
     8581 ctgacccttg acgacctgcc tgagctatct gtcatcagaa ccaagctacc accagagaac
     8641 acgaaatgga tcctcgtgga ccacaacgct ttgcagggtc agctaggcaa aatctattct
     8701 gagagggttg gaggtgttat cgatcaccat gacgaagaag gtagagttcc aagagagact
     8761 ggcgatgagc ctcgtgttat tgagaaaagc gggagctgta gcagcctcgt tactcgctac
     8821 ctcggacctt cgtgggatct tttgtcgagt ctgggtatgt cctctggagc tgcacacgga
     8881 caaggcgata gcttgtcaga tgatagcgca gtcgtgaaag tgtgggatgc tgaagctgcg
     8941 cagcttggtt tggccagcat cctcatcgac actgcgaatc ttgaagacaa atccaagacc
     9001 accgataccg atagggaggc ggtgcagtat cttgaagctc gtgtgctgtc ttgtccaaag
     9061 tttggtgcga actttgaccg caacaaattc tacgaggcga tggatacagc aaagaaggac
     9121 atcggaaggc tgcagctgca agatatattg cagaaggact ataagatgtg ggacgacaag
     9181 ggcttgagac tgggcatcag ctcagtggtc aaggatattg gatttctgaa ggagaaagct
     9241 gcaggtgaaa cgaacacgca atctccagac gaagctttcc tagatgcgct ccgtggattc
     9301 gccaaagagc gtacgctcga tctgtactct gtgatgacca cgtcgacatc tgggcagggt
     9361 cagttccagc gagaacttct ggtgtgggct ttcggagagg cgggaatagc agcagcgaag
     9421 aaatttgctg ccaactctca cgacgagctg ggtctagaga agtggcaaag tggaggtggt
     9481 actgagtatg actacgaggg tgacgaaaat tggagaaggg tgtggtggca gcggaatgta
     9541 caacacagtc gaaaacgtgt cgctcctcta ctcagggaag ccatgagttg aggtgttcgt
     9601 tggacgtagg ttcgccgaat gcacgcttcg gcagattgca gcctaactgt ccaagttcca
     9661 gaaggttagg ttggaagtct tgcaggcgag gataggccgg tttcggtcgg ggatcagcaa
     9721 tgtgcaatgc cacatttggt gagattgcgc agacgacgat ggttgggcaa cgtgcacgtc
     9781 gggtcggtac ccaaagcttt caggcacacg acagcaggat acgggttgga gctcgtggag
     9841 tggtggagac accacgttga ggcgaggtcg tgtcagcagc aaggctggcg gtagtctaca
     9901 gccttgcgta gaaccatgtc acgacaaagc aaaggcggtg tccaatggag catggggagg
     9961 tcgaggtaca acacggatgc aaagaaaaca agacgtgtag tttgtcagca gcatgagttt
    10021 tgcacgccgc cattctgtcc ttttttccct ctcgtgcata tgtttgcagt gcaaagacta
    10081 ggctcacgca cgctgagctg cagcaggcaa ggccagcaga tggacgattg ggcggtgtcg
    10141 agggcggtcg agtttaagcg caatctagcc atgcaggccg agatgaagag ggatagcagc
    10201 ggttccatgg gccactgggg cgcgagtggg acgcggtatt ttggcgcagg cgtcggtgga
    10261 catgtcggtc tgctgcgcga cggtcttggg gtgacaacgc atcagtgagc aggggcgagg
    10321 cgctgagggc aggctggttg cggaccactg gacttgggtc acgtctggga ttgtgcggcg
    10381 ccggggcggc aggtgtcgag cggccagcgt gctggttgca gccatgcgga cctgggagga
    10441 cacctttgcg gttttgcggt tttgctggtg atgtcggcat gcatgtatgg ggtcgcaaca
    10501 gcggccaccc gcccgcccac gagccacacc cgggaggccc gtcgccgcag gccagggtgg
    10561 gtggagcgga acatggccaa ccgcaacacg gcaccggcca ctcgcgcagc tgcggcgagc
    10621 tgggggggac ggcgggctgg tccatccaga gtgggcaggg tgggcgcgtg attgggcgtc
    10681 ccacgggctg caggtcagga tcgcgcacag cagccctgga cggagcagca ccagcgagca
    10741 gcaccagcca gcgagcagca gccagcaagc agccagcgcc cagcaccacc cccagcagcc
    10801 agcgcccagc acccccagca cccagcgcac agcacccagc acccagcaac cagcgacccg
    10861 ccgaacccgc catcgctgct gctgctgctg ctgttgcgtc aactgcccgc ccgcccgcct
    10921 gccagccagc tcctcctccg tcgccaccgt gcgcaacgca acctcctcct gcggcgcaca
    10981 ggcgagcccg tgtcttgtgt gtgttgtttc tgtttcgcgc cgcgctccag tcctggcccc
    11041 gcccgctgca gcgtcgtctg gtccaagcgc tcccacggct gctgccaacg catacactga
    11101 ctgtctcgac gagcttagct atcctcgcgc agcctctcat cccagcaccg ctcgcccaac
    11161 tggcaactgg caaccggcta ctgccaactg ccccgtcgtc gcatgcacca ccccgcgagc
    11221 tgcctcgtaa caagcccccc agcatggcga caacatgatt agaagcactc aaaactccgc
    11281 gtcgccctcg gcgcccgcct ccaccacccc tcgtacgtgc ccgttctgtt atttgtccct
    11341 gcccgccctg ctgtgtcctc tcccaatctc gctcgccaat agctcacccc cggatctatg
    11401 cgctctgtac gatgtgctgg cacccgtact gaccctcaac cagccgcctc gcccactctc
    11461 acccacctct cgtcccggac caacacgccc tccctcaacc tcgtgaatac aattgctgtc
    11521 catgaccctc accctcccct agaggctccg ccccggtcct cctccccgcc caggtcgtcc
    11581 tcgcccgacg actccagcaa gccctcgacc gccatgggga gccgacctgg cggaccgcac
    11641 gatgctgccg tcccccagag gccccagatg cccgcctcca tgtccgcccc tgccggccgc
    11701 ctcccgcgcc ttctcccggc cgacctctcc tcctacaccg atgcatacgt ccccaccgcc
    11761 gccatcccca cctctgccac ctctctcgcc gagctcgccc acctgatccg cctgcagggc
    11821 taccaggagc agcgcaaggc ccagtcccgc gtccgcctgc accgatggct cgtctccagc
    11881 gccctctccg cacgtctggt gcactgcgga gagcttgcct accgcaccct ggtcgacaac
    11941 ttcaggtccg acgacaagaa gagctttgcc accctgtaca acgccgtcaa cgacgtccgg
    12001 agttcgtgtg atgccgtgcg ccagcatgcc ctcttggagg cggaattgga atttggcaag
    12061 tcaaagagtc tcaagagtga caagactccg tctttcccca cctttctcaa tcaggtcccg
    12121 tccaaaatct tggacgatct gctggatttc gtttccgaaa tccgcaccaa cccgatttcc
    12181 tagctactcg cattcttagt ctttcccagc aagaactcgc ttctttgaca tcgttccgtc
    12241 aagctttaga tcccattgat tccgtcatgg ctatgcaagc ccgtggtaag accattggta
    12301 cccagaagcc cgcacagcaa ggccccagcc ccgtggagcg tttgctgtcc tttcaaaggc
    12361 acgatccgtt cgctgctctc gtctatacca ttttcgccaa ctcgtctggt ccggactccg
    12421 ccgaggatct tcgccggacc gatgcttggg ctaccacatg tgccaggtta atcatggaat
    12481 caaagcaagg aaccgagaaa ttcatcaaag ccgtccttga tgtctatgct ggtatgcgcg
    12541 aatggcccgg gaaatccaac cttgagcttt acctgatgca agttctccaa gacggccaat
    12601 tcctcttgga gaaagccgag gaacaatcca atcgaggcgg ggcccagccg aatccgagca
    12661 ccaaggacac cattgcagct gacgagtttt ttgacagagc cgtaaaacgc ctgttcgagg
    12721 ttgttgatga tgatccgagt gctgggggta tacccgaagg cgttctggag attggcaacg
    12781 ccattctcag gaaattggac gagaccaaga atcttcgtaa aggagcacag aactttttcg
    12841 tatctcgttg gctcttctca acctttttgc tcaacgcgat cattcatccc gaggcatgta
    12901 tcagcacaag acctgctctt cacggaatac tgacttgtcc tagacacatg gaatcatgat
    12961 tggacaccac atcaccgagc atgcccgcca gaagatcctc aaggaaattg ccatccgagc
    13021 ccagaaacat gttttggata tgacttacaa ttggtacgag gaaacttttg gatatatcca
    13081 tgtccctgcg actaactatt tcaccaggcg tcagcaagtg cccattttgc cagagattcg
    13141 cacgcacatt gagagcattc ttgcccgatt caaacatacc aaaaccccat caaaacctgt
    13201 acttctcccc gcgaaggcaa taacgtcacc tagagaaacc gttgaggttc agccgttcat
    13261 cgtcatctcc cccgccgata ttgtgaccat ggtgaacaca cttttcccag agcgtcgtcc
    13321 tacatccagt cattacgaca aagctcagca acgcacgggg cttgcctctt ctgcctcctc
    13381 catttccgcc atttcgatgc cgttccgcaa tgcgtcaact cccgggggcg atgcaagctc
    13441 aatactcagt gcaagtgcgt cctccatgac cagcgatcac acatcacggg aacctttgat
    13501 tggagaaatt ctacaacagc cctccgacga tcacgaagcg aagattgcac cgaccgaatc
    13561 ttacggtcgg cggttgagaa tggcgtgttc tgagatgaca cgtattcttg ggccagatgc
    13621 cacttctggg tcttgccatc cttgcgctga gaaatgggct gttctttaca tttccccaga
    13681 tggaaagcag ctgaaaccgc gaatgcgcaa agattctgat gacgaagaag aacatgacga
    13741 tgattcaccg gaaagcgaca gcagtgatga tgaaggccct cccgaaagaa ttgatcttga
    13801 gaacgactat caccagctga aagaggcaat caccaaactg gtagtagagt acgaaatacc
    13861 aaaggaactt acaccagaca gcgagtcgaa aaccttcagt aatcgtacat ctacgcaccg
    13921 aagaggtgcc aggggtagag gaccagtccg tcatcacagt gagactctcg gatcacgaaa
    13981 cccttacaat caagtccaac ctcaaagtca aagccagctc acgaatctta tcgcaagcca
    14041 gaggaatctc ccaactcggc atggatcccc gcaaaatcga aggagcaaca gtaatcctgt
    14101 ggcacccgag aaatccgaca acaattcagt gctagtcacc atgctggaaa cggccatgca
    14161 ccaatgccaa gctcgtggag cttttctgga ttctcaactt tactacaaga cccttctggc
    14221 cttgcggaga ttgaactccc cgaccctgat cagaaatggt tatgcggccc ttcttaacta
    14281 cttttcacgt gggccgcgtg attccctcgg caagtcagca aacgctatcg aggaattcga
    14341 ggcttggttt gtatggctca agcagtccca agaacgtcac gacgtcgcga ttgaggatat
    14401 gatgcttggg ttgaagaatc tacgtgacaa gatgtggtac atcaccgatg tcagaaactc
    14461 tggtacctac gaggaagcgc gaaacgtggc gctcgcactc aagatcatgg gccaacctac
    14521 aaagactctc gatggcaagc cgatacaaat gaaccgctcg cgaaacttat cgaaatcgtc
    14581 atccaacaac ttcctcatga aagcagaggc tcaagttttc gatatgatgt ctgctcctgc
    14641 agagtttggc ggtccaaaca agctttctga cgagcagtca gagatgaccg ccaagtggat
    14701 cgctcaatac ggcgttgaga tcttctgcaa gggcgaagag aggatccatc gcttctgtct
    14761 agagattgac aagtgcgtca acaagcttgt tggtgacagt atgatggatg gccctgtact
    14821 ttgggccagt gagctctaca agcgggacaa ggaggttctt gacagcggcc gtcagaaagg
    14881 cgatctattt ctcacaggcg ttggcactct gtccattgct ggggacgagg aatatgagac
    14941 ccacggtcgg cccactcgta acctcgactt cgctcaacgt ccgagccaga gcagccttcg
    15001 ctcgctttct ggccgtcctt ctcagcaaaa ctttgatgtg agcccgtggg caatggcttc
    15061 caatggctcc catgactact ttggtggcac gagccccgtg ctgtccattg acacaacagc
    15121 cactttctgg tcacccttcc agacccaggc ccaatctcct tcaagcgcga ctagcatccg
    15181 gcctcgtact gcgtcgtcgt caaagggcac agtcatgctc aaacaatcca tcagtgtcaa
    15241 cgaagacaaa gaaggttcct gcttgacctc aagcaggtat tgaccggttt gctcttgagc
    15301 gatttgggca cggtggtgtt ctctggcgga agcgagacag actcttggtt ctgcagcgac
    15361 cttctagagg actgcctaca acacaaacaa agcgaggaag aggagcggag gcgccgaaaa
    15421 caactagctc gcagaaagag tatgaagagc cttcgaaaac caccttccaa caataatccg
    15481 ctcgaggctc ttggccgcac agaacgaggt gcagctgcac ccccaattgc aactttgcag
    15541 catgctgctc cctcagaccc tcatcactca gctggggaac actcgtcatc tagtgatgcg
    15601 acatctcgct catcaggttc atcagctgct aagaaggccg ggctcctgga attcccgtac
    15661 aacgtagcgt tccgtcgtct tctcaacagg ttcgcgacgc accctaaccc attctcgaag
    15721 ctccacgctc tctacgaatt ggaactcctc atcgtagctt cactgtcttc tcgcacaggc
    15781 cgtgcttaca acaaccgccg agaagtaaca ctgcctcccg taccgcaatc acccacactt
    15841 ggtgccatgc ctgaactcag ctctcgcgag ccaacaacaa acaccagtcg cgccaccaac
    15901 ctcgagggca cgatcgccaa ttgcgaggag cgtcgctcct attcaatgac ccaagagcgt
    15961 gcaagcacgg catctcctct cccacgcacc ggagctcgct ctccggttgg tccaccgagc
    16021 accgacatga ttgtaaatgt catccaagag ctcttccgcg acgcaaacat acgcccaaag
    16081 actttgttcc gtgatttgca atacattgcg tccttcgtcc cggctcaaat gctcgataaa
    16141 actcctcgtg gaaaggcatt ctgggatgtt gctcttgcgg cgctcggtct caagcaggac
    16201 gtctgtcgca tcatggtcga ggtcgcagac gatatcgtac gcagggagaa cgaacaacga
    16261 aacgtcctca ctcacaaggg cgtggatgtc gcttctgtcg atggagctac taacccactc
    16321 gcatcgcgat acaccatgga ggatgtagct cgcatgcttc tgattactgc caaggaaggc
    16381 gatccaaccg cagagcgtga acttgccacc atgtacctta cctcgcctga actgctcgag
    16441 cgcaccgtac tcccactcac caagactggt gacattttta ataagcagct gctcagccag
    16501 caccgtgata ccacccgcag cgatccgctg atcatgtgca tcgccacgca ctggatgaag
    16561 gagagccgtg acggtggaga tgaacttgca gcacaatatt tgcgacagcg caccgacctc
    16621 gagaacatac agcagcgctg atgattttac gcgccaccaa cctctgttgt accagtctgc
    16681 attctcctca cgcaatttct tcttgctata tacccgcgga cgttcataca acgcatcatt
    16741 ttttgtcatt accgcgtgct tgggtcgcgc tgcattgcta ccacatgtcg taacggccgg
    16801 tctgcatgca tagcgaggag tctgcttttc tgtttctttt cctccctctt gttccttttg
    16861 cttacattgt tgttgatgtt tgaagcaagc atgattcccc acaaagcctt ccttcttata
    16921 tgcgcggtta tgtccgcttt acccatatac tgtttgttgc tattgtagat tcgctcggcc
    16981 ggactgtgtc ataggtgatg ggcggcaagg tgggtgattg atgagtgcat gcgtaaggcg
    17041 atacagtcaa cgaatctcct tggatctgga atcgggcagc attggtctcg ttaaaccaca
    17101 ggttgggtat agtccatgga gtttactagc atataatgat gacgaatcct ctacattacc
    17161 cagttgatag atggcatgaa tatatggtat ttgttcaatg attttgcttt gcgtgaagag
    17221 tgcttttcgt gcagcagctg ggtctggggt gattgggcca tggctctaag gatccaagac
    17281 gggagaaccg tgagggcaag agatgtggga aacccgtctc gggttgtgtt gtcactggcg
    17341 gcaccaaggt tgtgcggtgt gtgtggatga gggctgctct catgtgcggc tgaactatgc
    17401 gaagatcgtg tgggtctaat gcataaatat gcagatcccc tcgctctggc ctactgtaac
    17461 agtgctttcc aagccacccg gtgctgtatc accagacccg gaccagtagt tggcttataa
    17521 gcttccatcc aatgcagcac cacctcatcc aatgcacagc gtgccttccc catcggctac
    17581 gctattctga atggctgcag ggcagcttcc cgtccagtct tggaccccct cctcccacac
    17641 ctcttcatga ccaccacgcc ccctcatttc gtgctcttct gccagacctc atttctcccc
    17701 tatacacaat ataccttaat cgcacctacg atactgcatc ttctacgata tgggcatctc
    17761 gcggaagctt gccaagcctt tcatccttct cttcgtcctc tcgtgggact ttggcctgtt
    17821 tctgcttaac ttcatccttc ctgctcgaaa ggttgggcat gttgtccccg agggagtggc
    17881 aggccacgcg ctgaattggc cagcctacca accccctagc cctaccgact cacgctcctc
    17941 ttgtaagcca ttatttcgca cacgcaatct ggtcgaacga atttcctgat atcctgtgct
    18001 cccttaggcc ccatgctcaa cgccttggcc aatcacaaca tacttcctca ctctggtcgt
    18061 ggcatctctt tccgcacgct caacacggtc gttcgggagt ctttcaactt tgcgccgagc
    18121 ttttgcttct tcgtgccgca cttcgccgcc gatttcctgg accgttcata ctggagcgat
    18181 acgttcgacc ttgaggagtt gagcaagcac aatgcgattg aacatgacgc cagtttgacg
    18241 cgacgggatg ccgcgcttga gcctgatcaa gggaaacctg atgcccggct cgtggaggaa
    18301 ttactagcct gtgcgacggg tggcactccc gaagaacggc tcatgacaaa gaaagacttg
    18361 agtgccatgt tgagtcgaag gcgtgtagag agcagaaaag aaaatgccgc gtatactgag
    18421 agcttgttcc acaacggatt cggcagtgct aagtaagttg gacccatgtc ggctcggcgt
    18481 gtaaataacc gctaattacg cagctcgtca accatgctta ctatcttcgg cggtcgtgtc
    18541 gacgacttgg gacccatgct tctggaagag cgattctcgg acagctggga accaagaatc
    18601 cgtgcccatt ttgggctgac aatggcggca ttcaatggca ccgtgctgcc tgtcgaacga
    18661 ggcgtgaaca ccaaggcata catcaggaag cttgaaaacg aaggcaccgt gcagtctgag
    18721 gtctagcaag agcgcgccgg gatcatgctg ggtcgacagg tggaatagct taatgttcgc
    18781 ggaggctgga acgttgtttt tggacatttg cctcgttgtg cggcgtagcg cctacggggt
    18841 ggagacgctg gcagcacgga gattggcact gctcttgggc gtacagctcg ttaatactta
    18901 cctgcactgt catgttcccg acttcgatcg ccattgattg atcagtatat tttgtgaatt
    18961 aagcggggga cagcggttcc tccctcgtct gctccggatg gctcttagac aaggatactc
    19021 atccctcgcg tttaacctgc agcgttcgat tctcgtgcca tgcgcactgg aaggccctgg
    19081 cggcctcgcc atctcccgta tcccacacgg ccctagctct gcagaaaacg gcccttctct
    19141 acccctcaac accatcccgc tgctgcgagg acatggtctt gactctttat caagctcggc
    19201 gcatccgttc agaaatggct ccgcgccgta cttctttctc gacctagttg ccaatttccg
    19261 tccctccctc tattcccgct tgaggattct ctaaccctcg tgagggatcc gaggaattag
    19321 cactgattgg cgcgcttctt gtcctccatg ctgcggccaa ggtcgtcgga tcatcacgcg
    19381 cgatatgcgc tctgcaaaag cccctggtct aatgcaccgc gccacttgac gaacggctaa
    19441 agcggttaac gtccgaggaa tcctcccatc cgccaaaatc caatgccgca aggacagttt
    19501 ctggcctacc accgtgagcg gggggacggc acaatcaaag gatcccccca cacgttctct
    19561 taagcgctcg gcacctgctc ctttagacgt ccatagcacc gagttaggac ctgtcaagcg
    19621 ctgcgggccg cgaccgcaat gttgatccct acatgacgtt tctgaccaaa cgctcgccaa
    19681 cggccatcgg cgcccgtctc ccctctgcct gttccatctg acgtagatac agatggacat
    19741 cttgatactg aaatgtctag aatctaagag gtggggttgg tctactcgta tcctccaact
    19801 agcttaaaca tgagtgggac gggtacacgt ccttgtatac atggcaatga ccaatacaag
    19861 ccgatgtatc actctgcagc taaatggcag ggcccacgct gccgagtcat gggtgcgata
    19921 tgaatccgga actcatgcga gcatttaatg gacctggtag acgcagctga tgtccctctt
    19981 tctctcaagt actcttcgtt atgagcacag acggtaacat tttattgagc gaagccttcg
    20041 gtggcgactg gccagactca cctccgccgg tttggaggcg actagcaacg gccgctgagc
    20101 agtatcccaa caagcttgct ttggcctgtc ttcaccaatc tcctgctcta tatggcatcc
    20161 agagtaccga acatgcaaca caaacacaga acaaacacct ggaatggtcc tacgctcagc
    20221 taagctcagc tgccgccctc ttagctgccg gccttcaatc aaaaggtctc tcttcaggct
    20281 cctccattgt caccatcttg aaaaatggtg ccgagttccc catggccctt tgggctgctc
    20341 atagtcttgc ctgtcctttt gtgcccctta acccacgaac gcttgcgaat gccgttgaaa
    20401 cacggcatat gcttaccgtc gcggatgcgg cggcggtggt cgtggaaaac ccagaatcag
    20461 cgactacttt tgattcgata ataggttcgg ggagaggaag attctcaaga tcgtggcggg
    20521 tgaacaaggc cttgagggat gggtcaccat ttctgaactt ctcgagctgg gaagagttgc
    20581 tgattccaaa gaggaaacta tagccagacc cgattctgct gtaggcactc aatctgagcc
    20641 tacagggacc gtcacaattc tctacaccag cgggactact tcattgccga agggatgccc
    20701 acacaccgac cgcacactca acgcttttat gaagaaccta agtctcggag gtgtttcacc
    20761 agatgacatc ttctgcgctt ttcttcccaa caaccacgcc atggggtatt tctacgtcct
    20821 ccactacttt tgcaacggca gtgcggttgt gtacccatct ggtacatacg acccagctgc
    20881 cactgccgaa gcattggcaa tccacaagtg cacccataca gtccacgtat cgacagccct
    20941 tcacagtctt ctcgagtgga tcgagcccca gggccttcgc tttccccacc tcaaagatgt
    21001 gagcctcgcc ggttcatcca tcacccctca aatgatgcgg tcagttgttg agaagctcgg
    21061 atctcaagcc gtttctatcg gctttggtat gactgaagga agtcccatct ggtccgcgcc
    21121 ggtttcagac cctgagagac tgatccgcgg agatgaagtc atatgtggaa cagcggtacc
    21181 aggagtgcat gtacgtattt gcgcgccgga ttcgacgaag gctcttccga ggggtcagcc
    21241 tggtgaaata catcagagcg ggcctggagt catcgcaaat tacattggga agaaggttgg
    21301 acaggagagc ttctatgtgg aaggtggtcg cacctggttc aggagcggtg atagaggtgt
    21361 catgtggtcg gatggaggtg tttccatcgt tggacggtac gttgtcatga tatccaacat
    21421 gatcagctct actctgacaa ccgtatgctg actgttccaa gattcaagga tatgataatt
    21481 cgagggggtg aaaatatcgc acctgctgca attgaagttg tcctgaatca gtttcatggt
    21541 gttgatgtaa gacaatcggt accctggtaa tgaatagttg ctgaccctta caggcgcaag
    21601 tcgttggagc atcggatcct atcgctgggg aggtgcccgt ggctatagta cgaaagctcc
    21661 ctgaagggga taacccagca gggcaactac aagaagccgt acggaaccac atgggcgttt
    21721 tacacgtacc agatgagata ataaccctcg acactctcgg attggaagat tatccacgca
    21781 ccatttccag caagattcag aaaaacgcac tacgcgtact cgtcgcagca tatagaaagc
    21841 acaatgagcc tagagtagaa gcccacggcc cttctaacag ttctattgaa ggtggaaaac
    21901 ctgctggatt tattgaaaac aaaaacatcg aggaaacggt tcttaccatt tggtggagag
    21961 ccactggtct tgaaccttcg aaactggaca aagaaacacc tacctttaat ttcgcagact
    22021 cgatcacgat tatgcgtgta agaggaatgt accgaaaaga actaggggtc actcttacag
    22081 cagctgagat gtctgcgaat gccgacctga aaagccagat cgctgcgcta gagcgcaagg
    22141 cttcgtctgc aagccaaaac gtaatatcct cgctgccaaa ggtggaaaat acgcgcactc
    22201 ttgaggaact ccaaactgtt cttggacctg aaacagatgc agcaattttc aaagaggcag
    22261 cgagcgcagc acttgcgaaa gaaggcttcg actttgacca agatgttgaa tctgttattc
    22321 agactaacga ttttgttgat gtattggaaa gtgacggaat gatccacaag tggaatttcg
    22381 ctatttctgt acctgcagag ggttctactg tgcaggtaaa tacattcagc ccattactta
    22441 tcaacagggt atactaatgg ctataacagg agctcaaaca agctttgatc gctactctgg
    22501 cgaacaatac gatgttcaca tcattctgca tacacgggaa tagtgggcga ccatactacg
    22561 ttacgatgaa acctcagaag aagctatatg accatatcct tcacgacagc ggttccgtgg
    22621 cgaacgttgc agagcttcaa caacgcgcca tgaactatcc acacccagag cactcgcttt
    22681 tccctggacc cttgttccat gcaatgatct acaatatcga agataccaag tctgctggat
    22741 tcgtatatta tggtaataaa aataaatatt ctcgaaagat aatgcagtag ctaatatgac
    22801 cagtacatca catggtccac gacgcttcct cgatgcgtct catgctcgaa gatctgaaca
    22861 gggctctact cgaaccatct cgaccgctac gcccccatgt tccataccaa ctgtaagtaa
    22921 tttcacacag acagaatgtt ctcgtctaac gtctaaaaga tgggcggatg cctaccactc
    22981 actgcgcaat tcaccccgcg caacaatgga ggtaaactgg cacgtcaagc gcctagcgaa
    23041 catccgcctc caccgcaagg ctctttaccc acctgcccgc gttccacgac aagagaacct
    23101 cacgacacca gacggcatcg actacggatt cgacgccccc gcattgctaa acctcaaaaa
    23161 gcaccattcc cacatcacag cctcagtcat tctcaaagcc gccatggccc tcgtcaacgt
    23221 aagccgcacc aagcacacac acgccctcct cagcaactac gaatcctgcc gatcaagttt
    23281 ccccttctgg cctgacactt tccgccacat ccccggcgcc aacggctcta ccatggcgga
    23341 cctcgatgcg ggcgacgtcg ccggcccgac tttcaacggc gtcaccaacc tcatcgaaat
    23401 cgatcgttcc gagcctgctc tcgcgtatct tgatcgcctt caggccgagc aacttgagtt
    23461 gacaaaatat gcaaatgctc catggcgacg tgttatttct gccctcaacg agcttcaccc
    23521 cggggagaac gctggcgaga tggtgcacca gacgcacagc acttttttct taacgtggat
    23581 cccgggtgtg ttgggcgagt acgagaggat caagattgcg aatctagtga ttcgttgcgc
    23641 gctggggttg gtgtttgtcg cgggactggg aggtcctcaa gccactatgt ttggggtcag
    23701 tttgcggtgg gacgttgcta attacagtgc tggagagacg atggagttta tgagggatgt
    23761 agagaaggcg atattgtgga tgttggagga ggagaattgg aagaagccgc tgggggagtt
    23821 tttggtgcag tttgaatagc ttgtgtaatg ggattatgaa gggaaagttt tatatagttt
    23881 tacgtcatag cgttaattca ctcgactcgg agaatcttct ccttctcaag aaaaatgaac
    23941 cactgaaatt cactgacgtc ttcctttacg atgctgtcaa atgtatcttg gcttcaagtc
    24001 cgctacattt tatcaggaaa atatcaatga tcgactgcta ttgaaggatg aaggctaata
    24061 attgtcaagc cccatactct tccatgtttt caggattcgc ttatatggtg gactgcatga
    24121 taatttacac tagcaacagt gatcagattc aagtatcagg tcggagatga tttctaaaat
    24181 gagttgaatt gttgactatt cttatattct tcaatcaact tgccatatta ggtcattcta
    24241 gtcgtcatcc ccacgatgaa gtgcacttgc cgattcgata ttgacgccca ccaatgacta
    24301 gtcactcctg tgaaaagctt caacacaact gacaaacgcc ccctaaaata catatattta
    24361 agcaagtccc acagatgcaa attatccata cacaacaaaa catccctaca acagaatacc
    24421 cttacaacga atactcccac gtcaatatcc tcgtacaaca atgtgctcta atgaaagctt
    24481 ccccgaccgc caaatcctgg accccaccca tgcagttcta gacccgctat tcgaggccgc
    24541 cgataagctc catgacgacc tcaaaactac taccactcgt gtccgagagc tcgccaatat
    24601 cgtccagaca gcttcttcca atcccgtcgc caccgaagcc gcctgcatag aggccctcgc
    24661 tctcatcccg tccgcgctta ccagcggaga aaaattcact tcacgctatg ggcacttgct
    24721 aacggctcca gacccgattg ccacactcag gcaattaggg gtcatctttg aaggagacga
    24781 gaatggaggg ggatgggagg tggcaaatga agacgtcgtg atgctcttct tattcgccac
    24841 aattatgccg attcaaatgc agatgtacga tttggaagag acgggaaatg agtttgcaaa
    24901 ggatcttgag aggatcagac agcatgagca agaagggggg attcgcgaga gaaagaaggg
    24961 attcgcgaga gaaagaagga gattcgcgag agacagaagg gggagattcg cgagagcaag
    25021 aaggaggaaa tttgcgagag aaggaagggg gagattcacg aggaaaggaa gaaggagatt
    25081 cgcgagagaa ggaagaagga gattcgcgag agcaaggaaa agattcgcgg gagtaagaaa
    25141 ggaatgattc gcgagagcag gaaggaagag attcgcgaga gttgcaccag cactgataga
    25201 cagggctggg tgttacggta gacccctttt tcaatgaaca aggatggaga ccactagtag
    25261 aaatgcaaag acattcttca cgtgtaagat gcaacatggt acttggtgat gtattactat
    25321 attttttcat tgactcgtcg tttctctcta catgtcatgt gaattcgttc aaaggcacga
    25381 caagatcggc ttgagcttgt cgtatgcaat cttctgcttc gccgcattcg cagtcgtctt
    25441 gtcagcagcg tctccaacgc tgacactgac gtagcatgcg ttcctgagca agatgacatc
    25501 cgcctcccac ggcaacctcg tgcttccaca aatctcagca tctcttccac tcagaagccc
    25561 cgtggtgacc cgtgtaggaa tgaacttgaa ctggctggcg ctgttgcact tgctgtccgt
    25621 gacctctgca aagttcacgt tgaggaagac gtcctcgggg aggtaaggag cgccagagtt
    25681 gatgagcgtg gtggtgaggt tcaaagcaag gtcggcatag accttggagt ggatgggcgt
    25741 ggccttgttc caggcggtgg ggtcaccaga acgaccagag aaggcgatgg ctgggatttt
    25801 ggcatcgtgt gccgcgtaca ctgccgcgcc gatggtgccg gagaagaaag cctggacgtc
    25861 gacgttctgg ccgacattgg ggcctgtgac ggcgagttgg ggtgcagcgc cattccagag
    25921 ggcagggcca gtggtggaga tgccgcgctt gatggaggtc acggggtacg agtttacgta
    25981 gttgaggcgc gggtcggtag cattagctcc agttgcaggg gctcctgctg ggcacgagtt
    26041 atactggcag ccgtccgagt cgacagtctt gggtgtcgcg tcggaggatc ctgttcatgt
    26101 tagtctgcac gatcaatact gagagacgag caagcgtgac atacccgttc cagactggtt
    26161 ttcggcggga ccagagagga cgacctggtt gccagcagca gctaagctgt tgaacaaggt
    26221 acgagcatta atctcggccc atccatcatc gttggactgg acgatgcgga ttgcggacgc
    26281 gagcggagca accgcagcag caaggagcaa accagaacgc atctcgacaa ctaaaacgaa
    26341 tggagttgta cggcgaaaga caggaacgaa aggctacaag gcgcgtggcc catctttcag
    26401 ggcgagatag ttgggtattt actcataata ccctagcaat actacagact taagcttgcc
    26461 acaacgagcc aactcccgct cagccaacct cggtgctcgc cgaagcgagc gccaacgttt
    26521 ctgatgtccg cgcatcctgg agctgtgatt gcgcacggag aaattggagt ggctgtgaaa
    26581 gcaccgagag ggcattgttc cgctgctact gggcgaggtt gtttatgcgg ggagcttggc
    26641 aggggagggc gtttcaggca ggcgtgctgc aagtctccac tcaatcgctt gcacgtgctg
    26701 atcactcgag gtttgaatcg atgttcgtga ccatggcatt gtttgcttgt attcacgcct
    26761 tccacattga tctgatgcta gcctcgctag ctggcgaagg cgtatcgatt catcatgtgc
    26821 ttcttctggc gtgcagaccg agacaaatcc cgcggacgaa gcttgcaacg gtccgaatat
    26881 ccaacgtttg tacaatacct gggcggatgt cttgggcctc gtctattgac cagtgctcga
    26941 tgcacatgtt tttacatctc gtctacagtt gcagttgcca agagcagtca tgctgtacgg
    27001 tgtgcggaat gcccaaacat gcacgcagtc caagtagcat agccccgtct ttgtccgccg
    27061 tgcttcacgg atccaccgaa tatgcattga tatagtcgcc caaatagatg aactggtgac
    27121 aatcactttg acctttccag gccgatcatg gcctgctcgg cggcgtttcc accaagcacg
    27181 ccagccttct ggaggatgcg gactgtcttc tgaacaacgg cattgtccac gcctcgcacg
    27241 tcctgcggga agcgcaccgt cttcaaccat tctcttgcat cttcttccga gtagtccaac
    27301 ttggtgctga tgtactcaac ggcctcttct tggttctctt cgaagtgctt gatgcctttg
    27361 tttatcttct gcagcgcatc ttccagctca tccttgagcg cagaatgcgt agcctgctct
    27421 ccctgcgacc agtttttcgg attcaggagg tcgttcttcg cgacaatctt ccaagaagac
    27481 caaggcgtgt agatctcgcc gatgcgcttg atttcgccgt tatcgtagta ccgcttcgac
    27541 gtgaaatgtt cccacatgaa gaaatcggca gttccattgt tcacaccctc acggaggttt
    27601 gcaaaggtat tgagcggttc gacaggaaac ggcggcccgg aagcttgcgg atccaaccag
    27661 ccttgctggt cggccagcac gaagctcatg acatagctgc cactgccaat tctcgacact
    27721 ccgaccttct tgcccttcag atcctgaatt ccttggagtt catccctgcg cgaacccgtg
    27781 gatatggccc agcagagcgg tgtctccacg taggtgccca cgagcctgaa gcctgcatct
    27841 tgctgtgcct cttgtgcttt tcccagcgca gctatccagc cttcggtaag accgacaccg
    27901 acgtcgattt cgtctgcctg cagagccgtg accatgtgcc ctgtgcccga ggggtacggc
    27961 agcagccgtg cgtcgaggcc gtagtgtttc ttcgcgaatt cgaggggagt ggagaaatgc
    28021 tcgggcacga agccaattcg cagaggcgcc atggctgagt tttgcgtgga aaagctcctg
    28081 aactggcgag agatgggcgc aatggtccgc agacgggcgg ccaacatggc ttcagcgtgc
    28141 gggggcgagg ggtaccgggc taagggctag ggagcaacca agcaagacaa tgccttggga
    28201 acaaacgatg gccagtagag tgcacgccga atgaacaatt gatatatgaa ttcaacatca
    28261 catgcgacag cttcgtatcc gtgtttcgtc tttcgtcatc gcccgttctg cgctaaactc
    28321 gccacagtgt ggcgctggtc ccactatcac cccatgctcg tcgtctctac ttgggaacat
    28381 atttataatt cgtggtagct taacatcacg cttctatatt tgtatctcgc catgggatcc
    28441 atagacacgg gaatgaacac tttgagggca cgcaccgttg ccgtcatagg agcagggccc
    28501 tcgggccttg tggctgcaaa gtgagcctac acttacttca agccaaggct ctaagcacac
    28561 tgataatgtt agatacctcc gagcagagaa ggtctttgat aaattagttc tcttcgaaca
    28621 gcggggtaga agtggtggaa tatggaacta caccggcgat cacaaaaacg aagatctatt
    28681 taccgtacct caagttgatc cgcggggcaa gaatcaagac cccaaatgga ctttttgcca
    28741 aaacacactg cacggtgcca atcacggcga tcaaaaagag ccttcctttc tctcacccat
    28801 ctatgacaga ctagaaacaa acatcccgcg cggcttgatg ggcttcaagg acctcgactg
    28861 gccacaagat agccaactgt ttcccaaaca cgaaacagta ttaaagtata tccaagacta
    28921 cggtgcagac gtcgagaact ttattcgtta tgaaacccaa gtactcaacg ttgaacccgt
    28981 ctccaccgaa cccctgacac cttggaaagt tttgacacgg gatctacgct ccgattctcg
    29041 ccacgaagaa caattcgatg ccgtaattgt agcaaacggt cactttattg taccctatat
    29101 acctgacatc cccggcatac gggactggaa tgaaaagtac ccacgtgtga taacgcacgc
    29161 aaaatactac cgcaatccgg aagacttcaa ggacaagaaa gtaatagtag taggaaactc
    29221 agcttccggc tcggatatat ccacccaaat tgcgcaatac tcttcgcacc cacttctctg
    29281 gtccagcaaa tcaacttcca tattcaaggt cggcacctcc tccgtaaaac gcgaactccc
    29341 tcccatcgca aaatttcttc ctgcgacccg aggtgtcgaa tttgaagatg gaaccgtgga
    29401 agacaatatc gacgctattg tcttcgcgac gagctacttc tacgccctac ctttcctcga
    29461 gaacgtgaag ccgaaattaa ttgaggatgg ctcccacgtg caacacacat accaacacct
    29521 tttctacacg ccccatccta cgctctcctt tcttgccctt ccacagcgtg tcataccctt
    29581 ccctctctcg gaagcgcaag cggcggttgt ctcccgcgtg tattctggtc gtctctcatt
    29641 acctcccctg tctgtcatgc agagctggga acgggacgta atcgaggaga tgggaaatgg
    29701 gcggaatttt catttgctcc cgtttcccaa agacggcaac tacatcaacg agatggctca
    29761 ctgggcgctg agcgcaacgt caaaggatgg actagaaaac gacggaaagg ggaagattcc
    29821 acctatctgg ggcgcgtggg agttttggtg ccgtgagaat ttcccgcaga tacgagcagc
    29881 atttggggcg ttgggagaga aacgctttgc ggtcaggaga ctggaggagg taggattcag
    29941 ctacgaggag tatttaaaga cgcaggctaa ggaggaggga aagattatat agagaggcga
    30001 atgacgagat caatcatagc gaaacaagtg ggtgtcggcc ttgagctgcc cgggcagacg
    30061 atcaaagaaa cctcagccaa atccctcaac acatgatcgc tgactatcca tacacccctc
    30121 cttagcatgg aagcatccct gagatcaaac cttcaccctc tccttaccca tacccttcac
    30181 cggatgcaac aacatacccg gcaaacacat cctcctctct cccttctccc cctctgcgcc
    30241 cctgcccccc tccaccctct cctcctcctc ccaacccccc tgaacaacct cccaccccag
    30301 ccaccgccta tacaacctcc gcggaaactc actcgcaaaa taccaactcc accccctaaa
    30361 attactctcc ctatcatgat tatacgggct atccccctgc tccgtccacg ccccctgcac
    30421 gctgtccacc tccccacccg tcaccggatc caccgtagcc gcagcatcga aaatcgccga
    30481 cgcgtaccta gaaggccaat ggcgatctgt aaagatggga tgcggtgcgt atacggcttt
    30541 gagaccgtgt tgcagggcga cggtcgcggg ccacatttca gcttgcatgc tgcgacctgc
    30601 tcgattctcg acgtgcatgg caagcagcag tttcctagag aagcgcgcaa cggtattgat
    30661 gaagacgcgg cggtcgaggt gggcgaaggc ggggtgggtg aaggcttgcg ccacggggtc
    30721 ctcaggagtg aagaggggcc gggtgcgcgg gatgtagttc catattttgt ctttgtagga
    30781 ccaggttgtg ttacgcggat cccagatggg gaggagggta atgaggtctg cgggttcgcc
    30841 ctgaccccat tggaaggcgt cggattcgaa ggaggttggg ggtggagggc cgagggggtt
    30901 ttggggtggg atggcgtctt cccaggggcg aggtccccag actggtgggg gtatgaggga
    30961 gtgagtggaa gcattttgaa cggcggcgtg cgtgtcttcg atgaattgag cgtaggagtg
    31021 gtgtaccgat ggtaggtaga agcgcttgtt gcgctcccag agaagctttc taggctggcg
    31081 agctgagaaa ttgctgattg tttctaagaa gtggtagtga tgacccgtgt atcttgcgtc
    31141 ggtttcccaa ttccatatat aatcaaaatg tgggtgcatg agtgagaacc actgcagaca
    31201 catgaactgt tgccaatata cttgccagtc gccgatttca ggataccagg aggagaacat
    31261 cgcttcgttc cacagaacag ctatggatcg aagttcttga ggaacgtttc ggtctaacac
    31321 ttccttataa agcgtcgtgt tgctgaataa atctggagca gagtctttca catgcactag
    31381 aagaaaaacc tcgtactctc cgccagaatg tagtgagaca tctaagatca tggctctgat
    31441 tgccatgata tcgttctctt catatgtgta gccagtccag gatcgaatca gaatcgctgt
    31501 acgaggatgg aatttctttc ttttctcgcc atcatcgcca ttcatttctt tcgcgacatc
    31561 tgcaccctcc atcaaggcag cattgataac cgaatcatcc ggcatccttg tatctctact
    31621 ctttctagtt gcaagcctcg ctctagaatg gtatcttgcc ttgtttctcc gtagacagtc
    31681 atcctgaagt ctcccccacg atacgtcttt ccactctggt accatctttg gagcttccca
    31741 atgcaagatg ttctccggtt tttctccatc caggcgcatt accgtaccgt atcgggagta
    31801 ccggtcaaag caaacattat cgtctagacc taaaacattg tacccacctg caaatacttt
    31861 ggggaagttg ctaggcagtc cgtggtatgc ccttacctgg tcgtcttcgc tgacattcaa
    31921 agaaacgcca cgtggaccct cacacgctac gtattcacct tcccattcct tcttccactg
    31981 ttcggagttg tattttggga atggcgtata caccgtaggt tgtgtggcag tcttgggacc
    32041 caatctatgg tgccctgacg tgtagaatcg gtaatcactt gccattcttt cagataatat
    32101 tctccttgag gtagcattaa actcactgat cgaactcctc ccaccgattc ggatcatact
    32161 ttcgatcgac gtagtcctcg tacggtggcc agtggccctg tcgatttggc cgactccagt
    32221 ccagcattcc ttccatgtag gtttttgagt cttgtaactg cgtattatcg tggtcgagct
    32281 tgctactttt cttttggatt gcgtcccacg gcaattgatg tgccgtttcc atcattttct
    32341 tacctttctt tgtagcttcc ttgtctggtt tctcaagctg aaaccctccc cttccgattt
    32401 tttggtcctc gttcctagcg atggaagaca gggtagaagt aggagtaggg atatctacaa
    32461 taacacgtgc ttctgctgta gcaaggggtg agtcctgctt tgttgccaga aatgggagtt
    32521 tttggtgaat tttgatgtat gtgggtaaca ggggagtgtg acgccatatt accacaatga
    32581 acagtgctcc tatgaaagaa aagagtagcg attttttcca tagccgggtg atcatagttt
    32641 ctagcagatt ggggaagtgt ttttactacg atatgacaca gattgacaaa gaggagatca
    32701 atttagaatt tgaacgccgc taatgcttgc aggtcttttt catcaattgt tagaagatta
    32761 gcgaagtact caaagctgag tgggagctgc aaggacgtat taagtgatca cttgctttgc
    32821 taaattcttg tacgttcgga ttcgcgccta tagtggttca ctcgggtgtg acgggcaagg
    32881 aattgccctg aaaaacttgc gacatgtata ttacacattc ttagcactgt tacaaggcta
    32941 cctgggacat caattctatt caagcaataa ttcaaaattc agcaaggttt tgaaagaaaa
    33001 tctttgatca caccgtttct gtttcgctca agatttttcg gcatggattg aacagggagc
    33061 ttcgtctaca gtgtcaaagc ccattcccat ctcattattc gtactcgtga atacttcatg
    33121 actatgctta gtctaatgct acatcttaat gaacgcagga tggacatcga aggccaattc
    33181 gagtgccgac ataatgtagt acccactaaa gggtgtcaca ggtgctctaa tttggaggac
    33241 ccatccacaa cgtgttccat tccggtcaat gctcacacgg acggacacca tcacatctgt
    33301 acgcacttag gtccatttct gcaccaccac gccgccgcgc ttgaattcag gcaagtcccc
    33361 taatgcctgg ctcttgtctg aaagctcctt gctggggaaa gtcgtcatca gagcatatgc
    33421 acgttgggtg gggctcgagg cattcacaaa gtcgtacaca tgaccgatgg tgtgtgttgt
    33481 gttgaagcgt gcgggaagac ggctaccgtc ggcgagacga atctgaaggg aaaccacagg
    33541 tgcgttgggg tcgacctcga cctgaggtgc agctggcgca ggaactgcag tggaggtcga
    33601 ggaggattga gctgcgggcg gctgggacag accacttggg ccgggtgtgg gactaccgag
    33661 acgctgacca gagcccgaga aaggaacata cttctttttg ggcttgacgt agtcctcgtc
    33721 cttgtgcggg tgcacttcaa cgtctacctc ttgtccctgc tcgacgttga gaatgtgaag
    33781 cggggcgtgt ccggtgttga tcatctccaa ggtacgggca tttgcaggat cgtcatagcg
    33841 gtaaagatca ccgtcgtcga cagaaaagcc atctcgccac aagtgtagct cacggtgcgc
    33901 gcgaggaagg agcggcggtg catcggcctg actacctggg atggtgcgcg agggtgtatc
    33961 gtcaccgccc aacgtcatgc cggtgccgtg gaagtgcgag ggaggtgctt cgtcatcgcc
    34021 acctggtcgg ggagcatttc tgcaactgtc agatgggcac tcgatggtgt gggatgcaaa
    34081 ctcactgtcg agcgcgttta aggatgttat tgatatgatc gcgggggttt gactggttgg
    34141 ggttctgcac agcaaggcca gacttctcgc cgccagtgaa gaagtcgtgg ttcttgtcat
    34201 cgccgtccga gtcgtcgcca tcgtgagcat ggccgtgtcc gccacctgat gaagactgca
    34261 gatcgcccag cgtcctcaac ccccgctgcg gctgcctacg cgctgcgggc tgctgggacg
    34321 agcttgagga cgaggcagtg ggcggaacgt atgcgcctcc aagcgtgcga ccgccaccag
    34381 gctgctgctg ctgctggtca ggcgtctggt tctcgttgtc gtcggccatg tcggctgcag
    34441 atgtggctgg atcgtcctgt gattgagcgt cgtcgaagaa gagagctccg gcttgctcga
    34501 ggttccagtt ggcggcttgg agatactgtt ctgcctggga ggtgtgttag taagaggagt
    34561 gagagcttcc acggagttcg acatgcctct gccggagcta ggcccgtcag gttggcgagc
    34621 gacgcgatga gctcgtcgtg gttggcgggc ggtgctgcag acatgctgta gcggtaagtt
    34681 tgtgtggagt ggactgcctg tggcgggcgt tgggcgtcac aatgttggct cgcgggtgcc
    34741 ttcggtttgg tggggtcggc cgtgggaacg gtacctgggg agcagctctc cgggcggcgg
    34801 cgctgacgtc gtggtccctg cacacagaca atgtctcact cccacaacgc catccgaggg
    34861 gatgcattgc atctaatctg gatactatct agatagctcg aactaggtgc tggaaccagg
    34921 agctgtgccc gtccagcatc cggctctaca ttctctctcc aaggcagcgc cgtaaaccgt
    34981 aagcgcctcg ccatgagtga tgcagtagtg tcattcagca gctgtgtacc gtgctcatgt
    35041 tacctataac aagaaatcgt aataaataca ggattgctct ctgcatgtgc accttgctgc
    35101 tcaaaagtga accctccctg ctcccatctc gtctctacac tttgcgggga tacgcgccaa
    35161 agctccgatc ttggcgcgtc ttgctcgcag agcctcattc acccagagcg aacctccaac
    35221 ctcgggccct gctctgccgt ccccaacaaa ccctccggaa cgtgtccagc atcccgatca
    35281 tatccattcc actcattcgc accatcgcac cgggaacccg cgcctccgtc gacccggcac
    35341 cctcgacgcg gaagaccgca ccgccccccg taggacccgc gggccatcca atccacccca
    35401 cccgcccatt gcatatcgcg cccaccatgg ctacagatgc ccatccccag aacttgtccg
    35461 aatcaggcat caccattccg tctgatagcg agaactacga cgcgaacaac gagctctctc
    35521 cttcgccgcc ctcgtcttcc tcgacacctc taatactgta caaaccccca cgctctgggg
    35581 actgataaga ggcgctgcca tcaacctgct tctccccttc gtcaatggat tgatgttggg
    35641 ttttggcgag ctggttgcca atgaagttgc tttccggttt ggctggtctg gaaccaaggt
    35701 acgattgaat acactggacc ccagtgcacg aggacaccat tcctcatgcg ccgtccgtaa
    35761 acttgtgctt ctcgtactga cacgctgttt agatattccc gacccatcgc tctagcaccc
    35821 gccgcgtagg ccccggcgta gagatgcgtg ccgaccccgt cgagcggagg cggagaagcg
    35881 gagaggagct ggacatgtac acggcgctgg agtaaggaac ttgaaaagaa acgttccaca
    35941 tcattgtcat cttacaaagc gtgaactctg aggatcgcat cctaaaaaaa taagctattg
    36001 cggctgtctc tgtacataga tccccattgt ccaacaacgc acactgagca tttgatttca
    36061 gtcaagcaga ttagtatgac ttgttctcga aactgtagag cattcaaccc aaaatttcaa
    36121 aacaagaaca ctttctagaa cggatggtga tgcgattagt actggatgca ataggacgcc
    36181 agagccattg gtatgtgcag cggatgatat agtacagaga agttggacgc ctgcagcgca
    36241 atgcccctcc ttttccttct gagcctactt gctccccata tagtaacaca acagatcgaa
    36301 tcgtccccca ctttatcata cacatcttcg atggtccaaa acccatccgc catcgccccc
    36361 gtctttggaa gcttctaaac atggccgttt agcccctcag agccctcttc ttctcttcct
    36421 cgtacttgtg cagttccctc ttctgtcgat cctgtgcatt ctgcctcttc tttacctcgg
    36481 gatctcgcgg gtcttgccac tttgaaacct tctcccccag catcttaggc acgctcctga
    36541 ttcccttgat ctggtcccac gcactcttgg gcttctcgtc cttgacttcc ttatccgctg
    36601 cacgtgccat gtgtgctggc aatctcgacc cgctcttgat gttgattccg ctagccagcg
    36661 tccgcgtccg cggggccggt gagggcgccg tgggcgcctg gtatcgaacc tttccgtctg
    36721 cgcccttgag cttggagagc tcgatatcac cggcgatgac cttggagtac agcttctgag
    36781 actcggctgt gggggtggga cggatgcgca gtagctgacg gatcgagggc tgacgcagca
    36841 gtgttgccgt gatggcaccc gtaacaccgg tgacgaagaa atacagctgg actccggcag
    36901 gttgccaaga tgtcattaaa gtcatgagaa ccgggaagac atatttaaga gatttctgca
    36961 tgccggcctg ggcagtttgg tcttgcagac ccgtttcacc tcctcgctgt gcggtcaatt
    37021 gttagtgttt attccatggg tagctttctt gtccacatca tcactcacct tcatgagaat
    37081 gaaaagtaca cctccagtca ttgcgggaag aaggtagtaa ggatcggcga cggtcaaatc
    37141 cgtgaaccat gcccatccat cagtggccat gcctggtgct ggcagtctac tgagaccgcc
    37201 taatgcacgc catgcgccgt atccaaagac ggcctgggat acacccgcac ctaattgttt
    37261 ccaaatgtcg gcaccaacgt ctttcataat gccctgctgc ttcaacttga gcatttgcga
    37321 cctttcctca tctccctgcc tctttgcctc ttccatctgg gtctgcaaag gttgaagaag
    37381 gggcttcatg gccaccaact ttgcattgga gtcagacgcc cacctctgga aagtgaagaa
    37441 gaggccggtg cgcaggacca gggcagaagc aacaatggta gcagcccagc ccaactcagt
    37501 gttggtgtag atgatctcca gaagactttc gaagaacgca gaaggacccc agccatagtc
    37561 aagtcccagg tctttgagat ttccccagta tgagatgggc acagtagggt cgacgaaaga
    37621 ggcgtccgcg ggcgcaggcg ttttatcaag caaatcctcg attgacacgc catccaatgc
    37681 gccagaagag gctgcaggtg ctgcaggctg gtcgatcccc gctggctgga gctcgggcgt
    37741 agcggtggtg accgcaggtt cgggggtggg cttgacgacg ggctcgggca cagactcagg
    37801 tatgatctcc gagggattgg cattggaagg cgaagatgac ttgccccagg accacggggc
    37861 ataccaggag ccgtaacgga cggcagaaga ggaaagcaca acgttcggcg ttgacgacgt
    37921 cgcgccggcg cgccagctcg tggatcggag agcgctcgtc cgacatggca gcgcggagaa
    37981 tgcggatttt ctgggaaccg atgagaactg taaaacatgt ggtcagcaga ctcctaatgg
    38041 gccccgtggt agtcgagcca gacaacgacg ggtcatgcat gtgcggatga tgcggtgcat
    38101 gtggaatcga atgcggattc gcacctttcg cgaggcgctg gagcgtaaaa cagcagactg
    38161 acgagaagcc agtgatccca attgccgggg cggcagccct ctactaggaa gcatcgtgag
    38221 ttgtcgtccc gttgtctgta tggagggagg tctcaaaact ttggaatgcg ccaagacctc
    38281 cgctatggcc acgcgccgaa gcttccccac gccgcaccag ataggcttgg ctttggctct
    38341 gacttttggc tttggtcgac gctcacactt ccatgcatat caaaaaaatg ctcacgaacc
    38401 gttttgataa tttctttcga aaagaggaag cctacatgat tatctctaca tctgccacta
    38461 actattcttt ttgaagatat cgcaatccgc accccggtcc tacagaataa tcccctcgtg
    38521 cataacctgg aaacacagct gccgtgcata gtatactaaa gtacaggata aatgagaaga
    38581 gcaggcagtc ggcacggccg ccagctgaga agtgaacagc gaattgacac agagtttagt
    38641 cggggcatgc tatccatgac agaaaagtta catcgtgccc attcgtaatt ttggggtatc
    38701 tggtccgata cctggcctcc ggtatgccgt caacgccagc cgagcatgca ttgaatgaaa
    38761 aatagaaact ggataaatgc taggaccgga ctccgtaccg taatgtcgta ttatgtgaat
    38821 tttgggtgac tctgctgcat catagcgcat gagcccagtg gttttccccc atcccagggt
    38881 cgtcggaaag gtctttgtca caggtcaacc tagtccatgt agccgttgcc ttcctccgtc
    38941 accgcgagcg cctcttcggc ttggccaccg ccactctcca tcatctcgcc gaacatttct
    39001 tggccgctgc ccgagctttt gaacacgtcc tggattggac tggtgggtcc agctgcgctt
    39061 tcaaaaagcc caggatcaat gggcgcgatc gaagtaccga agttcattgg cgcgttggtg
    39121 gcaaacgtcg gcgagttgtt gaactcactg ctgactgggt tggagttgaa atagtcgttc
    39181 tcgccaaagc tgcggcgcac cgtaggtggt tccccgggtg gcgtgtgtga ttgctctgga
    39241 gctggctggt gatttggccg ggtcggatca agagattttc ttttcagcga ttgtccggct
    39301 ttcggtcgca tatgcggggg cagatcttcc gggttagtta tgccaagttg cgtcatgagc
    39361 ttctgctgtt tagtcggtcg cggtttgcgc gtggagaggg agacgttgag aatgggaggc
    39421 ggctggggag caacaggtgc ccacttgtgg agctcctgac gaaagaaatt gatctcgtcc
    39481 gaaagtagaa tctcagcacc ctcgagcttc cgcagataga atcgttgggt agtgagctcc
    39541 tctgggctgg acatgacagg gttgatgtgc tgagcaacgt agtcccggaa ctggctacca
    39601 tggcgaatga gtgaatccaa cgtatcttcc tcttctggct ggaaaggaag agatgggatc
    39661 tcgtcctgcc acgtctgcaa ttcttcgagc ttcggtctag tcgcgtctcg gggaatcttg
    39721 acacgatagt cgcaaatagg acaagtatat ttgtcttctt ccttcatttt accacgagcg
    39781 agcttgaggc atttgctgtg atacctgcaa aagtcagtcg gcgaaatgat ttagagacac
    39841 gctgcactca ccattcatgg cagagatcgc attcgatcat gatccccgcc tcgggtttgc
    39901 ggcaaatgca aaagacatca cggctcgatc cggacccatc tgcctcctct tcgtcatctt
    39961 caggtgtgtt tgctcgggaa gatggttcaa cgggcatacg aggctgatca gacaagtcaa
    40021 aacatccaat atttcgctcg tcaaccgact tcatgtgggc atggaggatg tgtaacggag
    40081 cattggcttt gccaaagagc tttttgccac ggcgcatcca gtcctcgtgt cgcttttgtt
    40141 ccctctcgag atcgattgta ccagtaggtt tgctgttgag cgcgcttaaa gcctccaccg
    40201 cgttcctcac ttctaggtat ttcggtcgct ggcggaagtc ggggttctta cttcgctcgt
    40261 acaacgaaag gatcagctct tgagcatcgc gctgcttttt caagatagca tccaccgcag
    40321 caagggtctc cggtacaacg ggaattgaat tagcttgctt ggaaagagcg tcgagctgct
    40381 ggtagtgaac attctcgaca gacatgagct cctttgcttt tgcctcccaa agttcgccct
    40441 gaattttctt atcctgcagg aagtgtactt cggggtgatt ttcagggatg ccaagttcga
    40501 tgccctgttc aatgagcatg ctgacatctt tcaatgttgg ggctttgtgc cggcaatcgt
    40561 ccaccgtctt caaccactta agctgcgcta ccactctctc taaggaatcg agttctggta
    40621 ggtcgacgtt gaaactcttg ccctcctcga ggagttcgtc cagcctgacg atgctttgct
    40681 gcgctggtct gtcacgcagt gctgcgcgag ccctctcctg gaattctgca atactatcga
    40741 aacgctcgcg taatgctgtg atttccgggc tctcgaagca cagattatct gccgttgcaa
    40801 gcagtttctc gatgctgtca acattacgat attcacgctc tttatcttca gcctcggtta
    40861 tggcagcttt gccacggcct cgaccacgat tttcattttt gcgacgggct tgttgctttc
    40921 gggtagtgta tccgagggct tcttcggcta cctctgagca tttttcgacg aattccttca
    40981 agtctgcgag accattgagt tcccaatcga tacgctcacc ctcggcgagc agtgcgcgta
    41041 aagctttcag ctgaggtttc ggaccttcat cgagaagcaa ctccagcttc gcttcccacg
    41101 cgtcaggcat tcctgccttg tcaacaactc tctggacggt agagtccagt gcttcgtcat
    41161 gcatgcgata gataagaaaa tgttcgcctc gagcacctag gtatcgttcg ccttctaagc
    41221 ttccctgaca gcattcatac cagccagcgt ggcgtaagca taataccttc ttcgcattcg
    41281 tgcaatagaa gcgcgagagg taaccgtacg ccttgcagaa tgcgcaaagg agttcgtctt
    41341 catgcatgtc gatatcgtta atatcgatct cgatatcgca ttcgccgtcg ccttctccgg
    41401 ttctatcaat cttgcatttt tgcccatgga agaccttatg cctctccgcg aactctgctc
    41461 ggaccttgat ttcatggtct cgcatccgct gcaatgctgg tgctaaccat ttggcagtct
    41521 tgattgtcgt gtctttccgg gaagccgctg cgagaaggag ctcgtcgtgt gagaaacaag
    41581 gttgacggcg gtaatcctgg agacgctgaa caccaagctc cccgaaaggc tcccagtccg
    41641 ggggcgcaaa gttgacagcc tcgttgaaat tgaaaccatg gttgaatccc gcatgataag
    41701 cctgggggaa cgtgatgacg aactctccgg cgcgctggtc gagtgcgaaa actctcactc
    41761 cagccttttt cagctgatcc ggagtcaaaa gcgtgaccag ctgaaacagt aggtcgggct
    41821 gggattcgaa aagttcgggc actgcatcac gcattgcttg ctcaaacttc tcggtgtcct
    41881 cagctggaat accgtaccac gtcttcgtag caccaaaatg ttggtagttg gccgaatagg
    41941 tgaaatgatc ttcgttgtgc caacaaaaag tggagaagat cataccaaca taaagccagg
    42001 gcactgtcat tccagatata tccgatttga tgtgtcgaaa tagcgactcg gggttgtacg
    42061 gcatgatgtt caagttccaa ggatcggttg cgtacggatc gcgagggttg cgctcgatcg
    42121 tagggaaacc gcttccatgt gttgtagaat gcacgtcagc gccgtattcg acctccaccg
    42181 tctcggtgat gctttccaca agcctccaaa actcgtgttc aatgtcgtct tcgctcacag
    42241 gcttcgcagt gcctgtaaca ggatcgaaag gcattttagt ggcgaagtga gcttgcttga
    42301 agagatgcgc acgctcctgg aattgccgga gggagtaagt accaccttct tcaaacccaa
    42361 attcgcccgt accaaccaga cacttggggc aatgccagtc atattccgga atgcctttga
    42421 tcgggggatc aaggcaataa ccatggtaac cggaatcaca actgtcgcaa agaaggatgt
    42481 tggaggggtc attttcggtg ccacatgtct cgcatcgctg ctcatgggat gagactcttt
    42541 catcgaggat tccatgagac cgagtgctta cctctccagg acgctcgtca gtagcacgga
    42601 cgcgcggatt gagtgtccgt ccgccacttg gtgttgactg tcgaggttgg gtcatgtgag
    42661 aaccagccac ggttggcgcc gcatctgcaa gtgttgctgt tagccgggat tgttcaccaa
    42721 tgggtgctac agcagctgat cagccgcgcc aagatccaac caggatcgcg cttcaagata
    42781 atccagtcca aaaacaggtg gaggctgcag ctgtctgcag gtgacggatg cgcttacctt
    42841 tcttcagacg tttgcttcgt cggccatttg ccccatcggc ctcgtcgacg atgccacctt
    42901 ccgtgtcctg ggagagcgtt cgcttaaggt gagaaaatgc ctgcccattt gatagcggag
    42961 tcaggccagc tgccgagggg cgcagatctg gggtattatg cgctgatagc atggggctgc
    43021 cgtttcgcat gggcgttgaa gtgcaagaat cgccgttgct gtgcgcatac ccgttggctg
    43081 cgttggcatt ggatattcca ttcggcacag gggtgggttg aggcgactgc gcgttcacgg
    43141 cggtgaagct ccccgcgttg acgggagtga agcctgatgg gacggcaggt cgtggcaaat
    43201 ccacaggagg tggtgttgca gcagcctcgg catgcatgga agcgttgagc gcgacggtcg
    43261 ccctcatggc tggcgagtcg acagattggc cgttgggcgt gccatgcgcc gaccttttca
    43321 caggcgaagg tgcaggcgaa ggggtgtagg ggcccccgtt ctcgtgctct aacatttgtt
    43381 gcacgccagg cttgacgacc ctcaaatatt cctcgtaagg gtggagccat ttctgatagg
    43441 aatttttcag cgaagtagag agcgaggaca tgatcttgcc actgtaaccg aggtcccgtc
    43501 cgatttcagc ccattttttc tgcttgcaaa cgcgctcgaa gccacctcga gtttcgactg
    43561 ctttcttgag cttgtaaagg tccagcggcc tcttatccac actagggaac cgagtaaggc
    43621 tattaccgtg ctgcttgtgg aatttggcca gctggtcgag gtaattgaga ttcgcacgtg
    43681 taccaccttc gaccgaattc agctcctggc gacgggtgcg gaagtggaag cgctccgtgt
    43741 cgattgcgaa tggcggattc cacgagtcgg gcgggacgat tttggcgatg ccgtattgct
    43801 gtgcctcatc acgtatcgag gcgatgtagc gcagagggtc cttgaactct tcggcggtcg
    43861 gcctgtaggt gggcgcctcc tgcagtccaa acatgc
//
