# Supplementary material for: A draft genome of the ascomycotal fungal species Pseudopithomyces maydicus (family Didymosphaeriaceae)
Source: bioRxiv preprint, doi:10.1101/2022.11.26.518055, version 1 (2022-11-29)
Supplement: Supplementary Results [file 518055_file09.zip › antiSMASH_download/contig_4.region001.gbk]

LOCUS       contig_4               37591 bp    DNA     linear   UNK 01-JAN-1980
DEFINITION  contig_4.
ACCESSION   contig_4
VERSION     contig_4
KEYWORDS    .
SOURCE      
  ORGANISM  
            .
COMMENT     ##antiSMASH-Data-START##
            Version      :: 6.0.1
            Run date     :: 2022-03-15 04:58:58
            NOTE: This is a single cluster extracted from a larger record!
            Orig. start  :: 354413
            Orig. end    :: 392004
            ##antiSMASH-Data-END##
FEATURES             Location/Qualifiers
     CDS             complement(join(1..60,320..835,893..1144))
                     /Name="input.path1.gene103"
                     /gene="input.path1.gene103"
                     /phase="0"
                     /source="GlimmerHMM"
                     /transl_table=1
                     /translation="MGSHESQTPLPSDIESVITQLTDRLASFLVTEHTDAIQEPKRDIN
                     LNPESSGDEAKIRLIGLLEYLQRRLYEPTDYLKELTQGRSLDVGTVRALVRLGIPDQVP
                     LSQDISIDSLASKVSITPKALTRLLSYAETLGLFYFTVKDRSRVGHTVFSVGLAKGVYA
                     ELGAWDVTVPPAASLELSTALQQFGSCDGPEQAPFKIGMNTTDNFYQWHNKNPKYADLF
                     HKGMASEQEDPRTSPQHIVNTYNWHDFDGKVIIDIVVAFSKLFAPHYDKERSS"
     protocluster    1..37591
                     /aStool="rule-based-clusters"
                     /contig_edge="False"
                     /core_location="join{[371338:372064](+),
                     [372184:372273](+), [372608:373435](+),
                     [373694:373741](+)}"
                     /cutoff="20000"
                     /detection_rule="cds(Condensation and (AMP-binding or
                     A-OX))"
                     /neighbourhood="20000"
                     /product="NRPS"
                     /protocluster_number="1"
                     /tool="antismash"
     proto_core      join(16926..17651,17772..17860,18196..19022,19282..19328)
                     /aStool="rule-based-clusters"
                     /tool="antismash"
                     /cutoff="20000"
                     /detection_rule="cds(Condensation and (AMP-binding or
                     A-OX))"
                     /neighbourhood="20000"
                     /product="NRPS"
                     /protocluster_number="1"
     cand_cluster    1..37591
                     /SMILES=""
                     /candidate_cluster_number="1"
                     /contig_edge="False"
                     /detection_rules="cds(Condensation and (AMP-binding or
                     A-OX))"
                     /kind="single"
                     /product="NRPS"
                     /protoclusters="1"
                     /tool="antismash"
     region          1..37591
                     /candidate_cluster_numbers="1"
                     /contig_edge="False"
                     /product="NRPS"
                     /region_number="1"
                     /rules="cds(Condensation and (AMP-binding or A-OX))"
                     /tool="antismash"
     CDS             complement(join(5910..5992,6055..6274,6762..6806))
                     /Name="input.path1.gene104"
                     /gene="input.path1.gene104"
                     /source="GlimmerHMM"
                     /transl_table=1
                     /translation="MGFFVELASPSGTVTFTKINSKWSTWIFDDLFHVFPPSLLNELKG
                     FSPDKLNFSRIVDDQFNWHFYMGDTLTKREYVAIVQKHLVAGLPHLTEHLSQVIENAFA
                     RHLKSSKNSRG"
     CDS             join(6894..7043,7092..7245,7349..7430,7484..7593,
                     7687..7731,8082..8353)
                     /Name="input.path1.gene105"
                     /gene="input.path1.gene105"
                     /source="GlimmerHMM"
                     /transl_table=1
                     /translation="MGDSSAAILMTRSSAAQASDLNALLGILNKAIPDVIGADASSYEE
                     ARMEAWLFVESAAYIVPAAISVVLELRVPHHVSTDIEYPTSVEQLAAATGTSASLLEVE
                     PKVYVHNAISKVLLVPSVEAWVGLSSDDNLKAAAALLPLLKENDFEIPENDGNCAFSKA
                     FQTPLNQFQYYFDVDPERHIAKAMNPAKSRILIIDCVVPDAFGSDSIPFVNATDILALL
                     GGNGKQRDAKAWDALVKMADKRLEVVKIWHQGHLASADAVIEIRMAIM"
     CDS             join(8846..9253,9306..9319,9370..9456,9508..9746,
                     9801..9904)
                     /Name="input.path1.gene106"
                     /gene="input.path1.gene106"
                     /source="GlimmerHMM"
                     /transl_table=1
                     /translation="MAEIQTSMLFIESWKDKIENPFLRSGAHDGYESQNFKYVRSNVKV
                     TDARTTKDRFSLDKNGFVFAKESQAAAPEILSKLRLKDNETIEKFYYNCVERLIKDITG
                     ASKVVIFDSTVRQRIKELAGTSPTGKEQPAFSVHVDQSPAGAVRRVHLMMGGEAPNLLK
                     KRCQILNVWRPLNGPVDDWPLALMDAASLSAANCHPTALWRQTFEYRGSTMFVSHDNAQ
                     KWYYLNKHNTDEVTIIKIWDNKNVTAKCCAHCAFEDPKTCDDAPLRESIEVRCLVFYDE
                     DL"
     CDS             complement(join(10104..10136,10168..10301,10398..10687,
                     10751..10987,11105..11157))
                     /Name="input.path1.gene107"
                     /gene="input.path1.gene107"
                     /gene_functions="biosynthetic-additional (smcogs)
                     SMCOG1176:alkyl hydroperoxide reductase subunit (Score:
                     85.8; E-value: 4.1e-26)"
                     /gene_kind="biosynthetic-additional"
                     /source="GlimmerHMM"
                     /transl_table=1
                     /translation="MGVTDVVDAMIIGAGPAGAPSDFRSKALDELIHGRYQTTEYVQRR
                     VESVEQNESGVFVATDSTGKQWHGKKLLIATGVTDVMPDIPGFEETWLNMNIYHCLFCH
                     GFENSGSKSAGVIAVDNMVPPMAAHFAKMCRPFAQNVVVYTNGSKETEDAMRPILKDYS
                     DIFIDSRTIKRLVPGSGGGSPAIELDSGSTWREIEIAMPFHETNVRGCFAAGDISTMFR
                     AVAGAVSAGAACSGGIHQFTKPFQTM"
     CDS             join(11463..11626,11764..11863)
                     /Name="input.path1.gene108"
                     /gene="input.path1.gene108"
                     /source="GlimmerHMM"
                     /transl_table=1
                     /translation="MPLVAFLATFGMNAAAASSVFVFARILCKDSSSCDGDEQNAFARS
                     LAIATVIANVFQSFSEADMRASQFQEHEHRAAQQGLGGNRHR"
     PFAM_domain     16926..17519
                     /aSDomain="AMP-binding"
                     /aSTool="clusterhmmer"
                     /database="32.0"
                     /db_xref="PF00501.28"
                     /db_xref="GO:0003824"
                     /description="AMP-binding enzyme"
                     /detection="hmmscan"
                     /domain_id="clusterhmmer_input.path1.gene109_0001"
                     /evalue="2.90E-37"
                     /gene_ontologies="GO:0003824: catalytic activity"
                     /label="input.path1.gene109"
                     /locus_tag="input.path1.gene109"
                     /protein_end="198"
                     /protein_start="0"
                     /score="128.3"
                     /tool="antismash"
                     /translation="MFSTLCNGGCVVIADGSNLHERVKTCTVFVGTPSILNSLVPPKST
                     GDYPVLNRLVLGGETPSKELLQRWTVLSKPIWIAYGPTEATCATLMSEVSFSEGITASD
                     PRVLGFPIPGADISIVDANMEPIETPGEEGELLISGSGLAAGYWQNEELTASKFIEFRG
                     VRTYMTGDYARWTRDAQGRLMVYFCGRKDRVVKIR"
     CDS             join(16926..17651,17772..17860,18196..19022,19282..19328)
                     /NRPS_PKS="Domain: Condensation_DCL (281-529). E-value:
                     3e-33. Score: 106.9. Matches aSDomain:
                     nrpspksdomains_input.path1.gene109_Condensation_DCL.1"
                     /NRPS_PKS="type: NRPS-like protein"
                     /Name="input.path1.gene109"
                     /gene="input.path1.gene109"
                     /gene_functions="biosynthetic (rule-based-clusters) NRPS:
                     AMP-binding"
                     /gene_functions="biosynthetic (rule-based-clusters) NRPS:
                     Condensation"
                     /gene_functions="biosynthetic-additional (smcogs)
                     SMCOG1127:condensation domain-containing protein (Score:
                     100.7; E-value: 1.8e-30)"
                     /gene_kind="biosynthetic"
                     /sec_met_domain="Condensation (E-value: 1.9e-28, bitscore:
                     94.9, seeds: 42, tool: rule-based-clusters)"
                     /sec_met_domain="AMP-binding (E-value: 2.2e-41, bitscore:
                     137.2, seeds: 400, tool: rule-based-clusters)"
                     /source="GlimmerHMM"
                     /transl_table=1
                     /translation="MFSTLCNGGCVVIADGSNLHERVKTCTVFVGTPSILNSLVPPKST
                     GDYPVLNRLVLGGETPSKELLQRWTVLSKPIWIAYGPTEATCATLMSEVSFSEGITASD
                     PRVLGFPIPGADISIVDANMEPIETPGEEGELLISGSGLAAGYWQNEELTASKFIEFRG
                     VRTYMTGDYARWTRDAQGRLMVYFCGRKDRVVKIRGFLVNLETDVDAAIMKNIPEVQAV
                     HSYYDGTRIYTAVMPSNLDEAVLQEKLKSEATRHDGEMSKTQLGKDMIKGYILECDQRH
                     LNRFKAAWMIIERIEPIFRTEIVATSVGQYTQQVTSKPHPSWAQRSIEKSQLEEEVFNI
                     AACTGLGYRFTVIEFQNSNQAAIVWSIHHALMDGFSAGILLKKVAQTMRGDTVTPSTPL
                     PMAIHSLQSALDRQNSANHTFWEEQEALVPYASADIPVGGIQSSGRTSTHRTQLVCFKD
                     STRDAVAQYCAEHGVTPAALHYATWALIMSTYTGSENVVFGAVFSGRDSDQFLADCVVG
                     CFINTLPLRIRVERDAASAEFTRHVYDLIQLFWRRHACRSAVSFN"
     CDS_motif       17313..17399
                     /aSTool="nrps_pks_domains"
                     /database="abmotifs"
                     /detection="hmmscan"
                     /domain_id="nrpspksmotif_input.path1.gene109_0001"
                     /evalue="2.90E-12"
                     /label="NRPS-A_a6"
                     /locus_tag="input.path1.gene109"
                     /protein_end="158"
                     /protein_start="129"
                     /score="38.8"
                     /tool="antismash"
                     /translation="PGEEGELLISGSGLAAGYWQNEELTASKF"
     CDS_motif       17484..17537
                     /aSTool="nrps_pks_domains"
                     /database="abmotifs"
                     /detection="hmmscan"
                     /domain_id="nrpspksmotif_input.path1.gene109_0002"
                     /evalue="8.50E-06"
                     /label="NRPS-A_a8"
                     /locus_tag="input.path1.gene109"
                     /protein_end="204"
                     /protein_start="186"
                     /score="18.4"
                     /tool="antismash"
                     /translation="FCGRKDRVVKIRGFLVNL"
     aSDomain        18224..18967
                     /aSDomain="Condensation"
                     /aSTool="nrps_pks_domains"
                     /database="nrpspksdomains.hmm"
                     /detection="hmmscan"
                     /domain_id="nrpspksdomains_input.path1.gene109_Condensation
                     _DCL.1"
                     /domain_subtype="Condensation_DCL"
                     /evalue="3.00E-33"
                     /label="input.path1.gene109_Condensation_DCL.1"
                     /locus_tag="input.path1.gene109"
                     /protein_end="529"
                     /protein_start="281"
                     /score="106.9"
                     /tool="antismash"
                     /translation="LNRFKAAWMIIERIEPIFRTEIVATSVGQYTQQVTSKPHPSWAQR
                     SIEKSQLEEEVFNIAACTGLGYRFTVIEFQNSNQAAIVWSIHHALMDGFSAGILLKKVA
                     QTMRGDTVTPSTPLPMAIHSLQSALDRQNSANHTFWEEQEALVPYASADIPVGGIQSSG
                     RTSTHRTQLVCFKDSTRDAVAQYCAEHGVTPAALHYATWALIMSTYTGSENVVFGAVFS
                     GRDSDQFLADCVVGCFINTLPLRIRV"
     aSModule        18224..18967
                     /domains="nrpspksdomains_input.path1.gene109_Condensation_D
                     CL.1"
                     /incomplete
                     /locus_tags="input.path1.gene109"
                     /tool="antismash"
                     /type="nrps"
     PFAM_domain     18230..19006
                     /aSDomain="Condensation"
                     /aSTool="clusterhmmer"
                     /database="32.0"
                     /db_xref="PF00668.20"
                     /description="Condensation domain"
                     /detection="hmmscan"
                     /domain_id="clusterhmmer_input.path1.gene109_0002"
                     /evalue="7.00E-29"
                     /label="input.path1.gene109"
                     /locus_tag="input.path1.gene109"
                     /protein_end="542"
                     /protein_start="283"
                     /score="100.8"
                     /tool="antismash"
                     /translation="RFKAAWMIIERIEPIFRTEIVATSVGQYTQQVTSKPHPSWAQRSI
                     EKSQLEEEVFNIAACTGLGYRFTVIEFQNSNQAAIVWSIHHALMDGFSAGILLKKVAQT
                     MRGDTVTPSTPLPMAIHSLQSALDRQNSANHTFWEEQEALVPYASADIPVGGIQSSGRT
                     STHRTQLVCFKDSTRDAVAQYCAEHGVTPAALHYATWALIMSTYTGSENVVFGAVFSGR
                     DSDQFLADCVVGCFINTLPLRIRVERDAASAEFTRHV"
     CDS_motif       18479..18538
                     /aSTool="nrps_pks_domains"
                     /database="abmotifs"
                     /detection="hmmscan"
                     /domain_id="nrpspksmotif_input.path1.gene109_0003"
                     /evalue="4.50E-07"
                     /label="C3_DCL_135-156"
                     /locus_tag="input.path1.gene109"
                     /protein_end="386"
                     /protein_start="366"
                     /score="22.4"
                     /tool="antismash"
                     /translation="IHHALMDGFSAGILLKKVAQ"
     CDS_motif       18863..18958
                     /aSTool="nrps_pks_domains"
                     /database="abmotifs"
                     /detection="hmmscan"
                     /domain_id="nrpspksmotif_input.path1.gene109_0004"
                     /evalue="2.30E-11"
                     /label="C5_DCL_263-294"
                     /locus_tag="input.path1.gene109"
                     /protein_end="526"
                     /protein_start="494"
                     /score="36.1"
                     /tool="antismash"
                     /translation="NVVFGAVFSGRDSDQFLADCVVGCFINTLPLR"
     CDS             21622..22767
                     /ID="input.cds110.1"
                     /NRPS_PKS="Domain: Condensation_LCL (7-201). E-value:
                     3.1e-22. Score: 70.7. Matches aSDomain:
                     nrpspksdomains_input.path1.gene110_Condensation_LCL.1"
                     /NRPS_PKS="type: NRPS-like protein"
                     /Name="input.path1.gene110"
                     /Note="single-exon"
                     /gene="input.path1.gene110"
                     /gene_functions="biosynthetic-additional
                     (rule-based-clusters) Condensation"
                     /gene_functions="biosynthetic-additional (smcogs)
                     SMCOG1127:condensation domain-containing protein (Score:
                     135.4; E-value: 5.2e-41)"
                     /gene_kind="biosynthetic-additional"
                     /phase="0"
                     /sec_met_domain="Condensation (E-value: 5.5e-23, bitscore:
                     76.9, seeds: 42, tool: rule-based-clusters)"
                     /source="GlimmerHMM"
                     /transl_table=1
                     /translation="MVDEDDEERHRFNLQAFIDQPFDLSKDDLIRVVLTKSFVAISMSH
                     MIMDLSALRQLLTTMADMYNKNSTNLPPPAQQYFDMQQWNAPVDAAKTSFWRTYLAGTN
                     PQRQRPRRSFRGSSTFTTISDTTRHNVLSVVGKHHISLQQFTLSAVGLVLQALTGTTGT
                     PLTIGTPYMNRNTVDSSTDEDEKHTIGLFLEPLPIRIDWPPRSTSYTAVQLLRATKASA
                     QAALAHAVPWPALLHSLDTPFPPLHQPVFDVVVTVHDNRRGGIALAIPGAVTVGADADA
                     PALPVCAQGAKFPLCVELLAYSERMVVRLEYDSDILGERHARVLGDVLEVAFEGLSEGS
                     DGNVLMWEEILERLESALRTACVGAGVPLDELPYIARTRLV"
     PFAM_domain     21631..22560
                     /aSDomain="Condensation"
                     /aSTool="clusterhmmer"
                     /database="32.0"
                     /db_xref="PF00668.20"
                     /description="Condensation domain"
                     /detection="hmmscan"
                     /domain_id="clusterhmmer_input.path1.gene110_0003"
                     /evalue="6.50E-27"
                     /label="input.path1.gene110"
                     /locus_tag="input.path1.gene110"
                     /protein_end="313"
                     /protein_start="3"
                     /score="94.3"
                     /tool="antismash"
                     /translation="EDDEERHRFNLQAFIDQPFDLSKDDLIRVVLTKSFVAISMSHMIM
                     DLSALRQLLTTMADMYNKNSTNLPPPAQQYFDMQQWNAPVDAAKTSFWRTYLAGTNPQR
                     QRPRRSFRGSSTFTTISDTTRHNVLSVVGKHHISLQQFTLSAVGLVLQALTGTTGTPLT
                     IGTPYMNRNTVDSSTDEDEKHTIGLFLEPLPIRIDWPPRSTSYTAVQLLRATKASAQAA
                     LAHAVPWPALLHSLDTPFPPLHQPVFDVVVTVHDNRRGGIALAIPGAVTVGADADAPAL
                     PVCAQGAKFPLCVELLAYSERMVVRLEYD"
     aSDomain        21643..22224
                     /aSDomain="Condensation"
                     /aSTool="nrps_pks_domains"
                     /database="nrpspksdomains.hmm"
                     /detection="hmmscan"
                     /domain_id="nrpspksdomains_input.path1.gene110_Condensation
                     _LCL.1"
                     /domain_subtype="Condensation_LCL"
                     /evalue="3.10E-22"
                     /label="input.path1.gene110_Condensation_LCL.1"
                     /locus_tag="input.path1.gene110"
                     /protein_end="201"
                     /protein_start="7"
                     /score="70.7"
                     /tool="antismash"
                     /translation="ERHRFNLQAFIDQPFDLSKDDLIRVVLTKSFVAISMSHMIMDLSA
                     LRQLLTTMADMYNKNSTNLPPPAQQYFDMQQWNAPVDAAKTSFWRTYLAGTNPQRQRPR
                     RSFRGSSTFTTISDTTRHNVLSVVGKHHISLQQFTLSAVGLVLQALTGTTGTPLTIGTP
                     YMNRNTVDSSTDEDEKHTIGLFLEPLPIRID"
     aSModule        21643..22224
                     /domains="nrpspksdomains_input.path1.gene110_Condensation_L
                     CL.1"
                     /incomplete
                     /locus_tags="input.path1.gene110"
                     /tool="antismash"
                     /type="nrps"
     CDS_motif       22168..22218
                     /aSTool="nrps_pks_domains"
                     /database="abmotifs"
                     /detection="hmmscan"
                     /domain_id="nrpspksmotif_input.path1.gene110_0001"
                     /evalue="2.00E-01"
                     /label="C5_LCL_267-296"
                     /locus_tag="input.path1.gene110"
                     /protein_end="199"
                     /protein_start="182"
                     /score="4.3"
                     /tool="antismash"
                     /translation="EDEKHTIGLFLEPLPIR"
     CDS             complement(join(23032..23151,23243..24826))
                     /Name="input.path1.gene111"
                     /gene="input.path1.gene111"
                     /gene_functions="transport (smcogs) SMCOG1005:Drug
                     resistance transporter, EmrB/QacA (Score: 295.4; E-value:
                     9.1e-90)"
                     /gene_kind="transport"
                     /phase="0"
                     /source="GlimmerHMM"
                     /transl_table=1
                     /translation="MSSGNSVDQKSSRGWRFWTAILSLNFIGFVATLEGTVLGTALPRI
                     TQEIKTSGSTDYVWMASSFALAQTVVQPPLAQICNIFGRRNPMVLSIVLFALGSGISGG
                     ANESGMFIAGRTIQGIGSGGILLLVELIVCDLVPLRERGKYLGIVLSSSAVGAVVGPVI
                     AGALVEADWRWIFYLNLPICGLVILMMIFSVRLRHRTAASWTTSLARVDWIGSILFVTS
                     LCSLLVGLIFGGTDAKFAWDSWRVILPIVLGVVGWIVFHIYETTSFCKEPTIPSILFSN
                     RTSIIGFFLVFDASILMQWVAFFLPIYFQGVRQVSPLKSGINFLPFQVFLIPAASITGA
                     ILSKTGKYKPLHLAGFVLCTLGLGLLTLLDDHTPTAEWVVFEAIVAFGQALLIPTILPA
                     VQASLAESEVASSVGLYSFLRSFGWFWGITIPSIVFNNRWDQLDARIADPDVRISLAGG
                     QAYHSAGVHPSWSQATVAQVVGVYTDTMKTLWYAAIVPAGVGFFAVFLEKSLTLRDTLD
                     TEFGLDQEKEEDGDFLGEAFRAAYRLLPLLTCVASCAKFESRNMCTEEAV"
     PFAM_domain     complement(23546..24751)
                     /aSDomain="MFS_1"
                     /aSTool="clusterhmmer"
                     /database="32.0"
                     /db_xref="PF07690.16"
                     /db_xref="GO:0055085"
                     /description="Major Facilitator Superfamily"
                     /detection="hmmscan"
                     /domain_id="clusterhmmer_input.path1.gene111_0004"
                     /evalue="5.30E-44"
                     /gene_ontologies="GO:0055085: transmembrane transport"
                     /label="input.path1.gene111"
                     /locus_tag="input.path1.gene111"
                     /protein_end="427"
                     /protein_start="25"
                     /score="150.6"
                     /tool="antismash"
                     /translation="FIGFVATLEGTVLGTALPRITQEIKTSGSTDYVWMASSFALAQTV
                     VQPPLAQICNIFGRRNPMVLSIVLFALGSGISGGANESGMFIAGRTIQGIGSGGILLLV
                     ELIVCDLVPLRERGKYLGIVLSSSAVGAVVGPVIAGALVEADWRWIFYLNLPICGLVIL
                     MMIFSVRLRHRTAASWTTSLARVDWIGSILFVTSLCSLLVGLIFGGTDAKFAWDSWRVI
                     LPIVLGVVGWIVFHIYETTSFCKEPTIPSILFSNRTSIIGFFLVFDASILMQWVAFFLP
                     IYFQGVRQVSPLKSGINFLPFQVFLIPAASITGAILSKTGKYKPLHLAGFVLCTLGLGL
                     LTLLDDHTPTAEWVVFEAIVAFGQALLIPTILPAVQASLAESEVASSVGLYSFLRSFGW
                     FWG"
     CDS             join(27377..27467,27543..27721)
                     /Name="input.path1.gene112"
                     /gene="input.path1.gene112"
                     /source="GlimmerHMM"
                     /transl_table=1
                     /translation="MDSRSATEAVQYACTTMCQFRAIFSGQYDPPFSLYCARDGFMVDL
                     GSCNRRATDDKSCESEYLDRWHLHMHRIRPEDDRIAQRYQEKME"
     CDS             complement(join(28591..28699,28902..30171,30189..30252))
                     /Name="input.path1.gene113"
                     /gene="input.path1.gene113"
                     /gene_functions="biosynthetic-additional (smcogs)
                     SMCOG1042:O-methyltransferase (Score: 238; E-value:
                     2.7e-72)"
                     /gene_kind="biosynthetic-additional"
                     /source="GlimmerHMM"
                     /transl_table=1
                     /translation="MEQVLSKVKAALSEAVDALEQGTTDDTTSIRPRASRCQGVETGRA
                     NGGLGGPAGAPVAAAGHTAGGEFLGTWNLVRVAVCWFNLVGGRPFTLEACAKTQWDSAA
                     YLDTKCLCVAVEHRIPDVLGDAGRLGLDEMAGRAGLQPLRLGQVMQVLRNNGIFAYDAS
                     TGQYANNAASTLLRKDHWTQWHRWVALYGNDFYDFAASIPDAVRAGEKRSAAQMSAGID
                     ADQSIFAYFATQPGKQERFHGALGAAAIAQSPGLLADYSWGDLGDATVLDIGGGGGDFI
                     CSLLRAHGELRGALLELPSVIDMVRPKFFAPGGEFADVATRIDALHVGDFLEAVPSYEV
                     YTMKWCLHNWVDRDVLRILRVVRAAIRPTPRARMIVVESVLDDGRSARIWRYGNVTMMS
                     AVNGQERTQHEWTTLARQAAWHVEAVVDLRNVWAKAIVLRPAPGHPTLHHLYVVKSNQC
                     QRVSDRIGSITTVSYDEKIWVA"
     PFAM_domain     complement(28979..29626)
                     /aSDomain="Methyltransf_2"
                     /aSTool="clusterhmmer"
                     /database="32.0"
                     /db_xref="PF00891.18"
                     /db_xref="GO:0008171"
                     /description="O-methyltransferase domain"
                     /detection="hmmscan"
                     /domain_id="clusterhmmer_input.path1.gene113_0005"
                     /evalue="1.10E-24"
                     /gene_ontologies="GO:0008171: O-methyltransferase activity"
                     /label="input.path1.gene113"
                     /locus_tag="input.path1.gene113"
                     /protein_end="419"
                     /protein_start="203"
                     /score="86.9"
                     /tool="antismash"
                     /translation="DAVRAGEKRSAAQMSAGIDADQSIFAYFATQPGKQERFHGALGAA
                     AIAQSPGLLADYSWGDLGDATVLDIGGGGGDFICSLLRAHGELRGALLELPSVIDMVRP
                     KFFAPGGEFADVATRIDALHVGDFLEAVPSYEVYTMKWCLHNWVDRDVLRILRVVRAAI
                     RPTPRARMIVVESVLDDGRSARIWRYGNVTMMSAVNGQERTQHEWTTLARQAA"
     CDS             join(34478..34717,34817..35000,35070..35077)
                     /Name="input.path1.gene114"
                     /gene="input.path1.gene114"
                     /source="GlimmerHMM"
                     /transl_table=1
                     /translation="MQFPQVLLLAFAAAASAAKFKFFDDQSCQAYDQSYIKVTSAQLKD
                     LVIQSWPTTAADSWDSNLFLDKEKCPRPSDNTVKWISVPQWGIGSPYSSPAVRLRWRTT
                     RRPIPTAFAIFWLLPSLTGTKDSACVVANLDSAECGGIS"
     CDS             join(35811..36129,36207..36349,36399..36431,36503..37591)
                     /Name="input.path1.gene115"
                     /gene="input.path1.gene115"
                     /source="GlimmerHMM"
                     /transl_table=1
                     /translation="MSRPTLHFLRPYLTRGIEPAVKPELARAYCAFQRRFAQTIAADAY
                     TGRHDVEKQKRLEQLRKMKSLGEFHPRLAHDANGERVSLKAFNEKYKGLDGAQVGERVS
                     VFGSKLMFVDIERDCQRLQIMIEVKKLDNHDDALEAFKAFKKLSLAATGCPSMDTRSGR
                     QPVENAEVLARNPHVHQLTSYEPGHILRLRATVYDSIRQYLAKSDFLEVETPTFDVNAG
                     GAIARPFETVANELSNMPIRLRIAPELNLKRLIVGGQDKVFEIGRSFRNEGVDNTHNPE
                     FSTCEFYEVGATLTSLIGRTEEMICGVKEITDSLRPTEFPSLQEPEGLDLSRPFAQLPF
                     IQTIENACGRKLPDLCSDTATKDVLSFFDDLDIAVPPNPTLPRLLDTLAELYIEPLCVN
                     PTFITHHPEALSPLSKSYVCPETNQRIASRVELFINGREYVNAYEEENSPFEQRRKFMQ
                     QLEFQPESEQGGREVDESYLEVLEWGLPPTGGWGCGLDRLVMLFANKKRIADVLPFGTL
                     RNVVSIAKNK"
     PFAM_domain     36518..37555
                     /aSDomain="tRNA-synt_2"
                     /aSTool="clusterhmmer"
                     /database="32.0"
                     /db_xref="PF00152.20"
                     /db_xref="GO:0000166"
                     /db_xref="GO:0004812"
                     /db_xref="GO:0005524"
                     /db_xref="GO:0006418"
                     /description="tRNA synthetases class II (D, K and N)"
                     /detection="hmmscan"
                     /domain_id="clusterhmmer_input.path1.gene115_0006"
                     /evalue="4.50E-57"
                     /gene_ontologies="GO:0000166: nucleotide binding"
                     /gene_ontologies="GO:0004812: aminoacyl-tRNA ligase
                     activity"
                     /gene_ontologies="GO:0005524: ATP binding"
                     /gene_ontologies="GO:0006418: tRNA aminoacylation for
                     protein translation"
                     /label="input.path1.gene115"
                     /locus_tag="input.path1.gene115"
                     /protein_end="516"
                     /protein_start="170"
                     /score="193.5"
                     /tool="antismash"
                     /translation="VLARNPHVHQLTSYEPGHILRLRATVYDSIRQYLAKSDFLEVETP
                     TFDVNAGGAIARPFETVANELSNMPIRLRIAPELNLKRLIVGGQDKVFEIGRSFRNEGV
                     DNTHNPEFSTCEFYEVGATLTSLIGRTEEMICGVKEITDSLRPTEFPSLQEPEGLDLSR
                     PFAQLPFIQTIENACGRKLPDLCSDTATKDVLSFFDDLDIAVPPNPTLPRLLDTLAELY
                     IEPLCVNPTFITHHPEALSPLSKSYVCPETNQRIASRVELFINGREYVNAYEEENSPFE
                     QRRKFMQQLEFQPESEQGGREVDESYLEVLEWGLPPTGGWGCGLDRLVMLFANKKRIAD
                     VLPFGT"
ORIGIN
        1 ctaggagctt cgttccttgt cgtaatgcgg ggcgaagagc tttgagaatg cgaccacaat
       61 ctatgtcatt ccagttgtga aatatatagc gcaatagata ggcatcggct acaagggttt
      121 gttcttggaa aaaatcatgc gccataaatt ccagggctgt tccaccgatg gacttcgcta
      181 tcacatcttc ttgatcctgc acaataatgc gaaccttggg gaaagctctc agaatagatt
      241 ttgcgacatg gccattggaa ccgccgagct gcgactttga gtcattcgtt gccttgaatg
      301 cggtaattca acaacttaca tcgatgatta ccttcccgtc aaagtcatgc caattatatg
      361 tattgacaat atgctgtggt gatgttcgag ggtcttcttg ctcactggcc atccctttgt
      421 ggaacaaatc agcgtatttg ggattcttat tatgccactg gtaaaaatta tcagttgtat
      481 tcatgccgat cttgaatggt gcctgctccg gcccatcaca gctaccaaat tgctgaagag
      541 cagttgatag ctccaagctt gcagcgggtg gaacagtcac atcccaagca cccagctcag
      601 cgtaaactcc cttggcaagg ccaacagaga agacagtatg gccaactcga cttctgtctt
      661 tgaccgtgaa ataaaacaga cccaaggttt cggcgtacga tagaagcctc gtcagagcct
      721 tcggagtaat ggaaactttt gatgcaaggc tgtcaatgga aatatcctgc gacaagggta
      781 cctggtcagg aataccgagt cgaacgagag ctcgcacggt tccaacgtca agggactatt
      841 agatgttagt atttgaaata atcactgggt gccgttggtt gaaccgacgt actcgtcctt
      901 gggtcaactc cttaaggtaa tctgtcggtt catagagccg cctttgtagg tactccagca
      961 atccaatcag tcgaattttg gcttcatctc cagaggattc cgggttcaaa ttgatatctc
     1021 tcttgggctc ctgaattgca tccgtatgct ctgtcacaag gaaagatgcc aggcggtccg
     1081 tcaactgcgt aatcacactt tcaatatcac ttggaagagg tgtttgagat tcatgcgagc
     1141 ccattgtcga tcgagttata gatttgcaaa ttgcttgcaa tgttagaaat tgtacgtcaa
     1201 ataaagagta tgaaaagaag agtaatttcc acttgtacgt atttagatca ttcttcgccg
     1261 tcctgcatga cacaattcgc gacgaaaatc aaaaccagtc ggtcaccatc gccaaatcgg
     1321 tcaccgaaaa tcacgggagt cggtttccat gtggattagt ctgccaacag attaccccag
     1381 catcgcaaat atgcttttcg tattcaccac tctaccgaaa atcgaaggtg aacagaccag
     1441 gctcgagatg aacaaaacat catacgaagg cgggaatgct gtcgctgcac aaccaactca
     1501 atcgcggaat tacaagattc tcactgcctg catcctcgca ttctgcgtgg tgtacatatt
     1561 cggccgtgtt tttgaattcc ttgatcgcta tggcaatcaa catcacatcc tgggagattg
     1621 ttcatggtgg ggtaggaaaa cctggttctg gacggtgtca gcacaagaca tgccggcact
     1681 tacgatagat ggctacagaa aggttggttt cacgatctct ttagagtcct aagcgtatgg
     1741 tactgacgaa cagggcagta caatcagaat aggaaaatct ggggagtttg gatctttgac
     1801 cggctttttc atgttcttcc tcccgagtta ctggaagaag taagaaggct gccccccaat
     1861 aaggccagct ttctgggatt agtagatgat ttattcagtt ggtcatcgca tacaggaaac
     1921 accttgaagg aaagatatca tattgcagcg ctaaaacagt acttgactcc gaatcttggt
     1981 gagcataatt tgttacagct catgcatttt atcccatagc aactgacata aacctgcttt
     2041 aaaaaagccg acatgacaga acgactgtct gacgaaacag acgttcagtt gtctaagatg
     2101 gctgatcatg gttgtgaaac ttcgcggggt atgtatctgc cggctacgta tctgagatcc
     2161 cagtaatcgc gctaactgga ctagaatgga ccatacacag ctgctgggac acgatgcttg
     2221 atttgtcatt caatctcatg ggttcattcc tgatagactc cgatctggga cgttcccaga
     2281 aattcataca ccactcaaga gggtactgtg ctacaattcc gttcttggca gcgttgaagt
     2341 tcatgttgcc cccctttctc tataaagcct cttggatatt tcccccggcc tggacaattc
     2401 gaaatcacct acgtgaggtc caaaagatgg tcattccgga aattcagcga cgtaaacaac
     2461 agtctggaac gacactggat gttttacaag ggctattgga aatccccaat ggcattgatg
     2521 gattacaatc agatgaggaa atagtcaacc agatgctttt cgttcttttt gcgggagctg
     2581 atctacttgg ggttgtcttg agtcaacttc tttatacggt catgacatat ccagagtatg
     2641 agcaaggact actacgagaa atttccagtg cagtggaaca gtgcgcggga tggaataaag
     2701 gtacagtgtc gtgcatgcca aaactagaca gttttgtgag ggaagttttg aggatgaacc
     2761 ctcccatttg ctgtgtgtga atagcgtgta gctatctaat tactcaacta actcctgcag
     2821 gtactgtgca gcgaaaaatc ttcgaagatg ttgaattatc aaatggacag gttttgaaag
     2881 caggacaaaa tgtattcttc cctacacgag ccgtactgtc cgatgcaact ctgtatccgg
     2941 agcctcataa attcgatcca tatcggtttc tcaagaccca cgatgaggat agcgtggctc
     3001 acgcagtcac acagacaaaa cattattcag tgtatgtagc agtaatttcg ctgatgtcgg
     3061 atgtactaaa gcaagagatg taggtttgga tacggccagc aatcctgtcc tggtcgattc
     3121 tatggggtac tagcagccaa gcttgttctc gcaaaattat tgatgtcata cgaaatgaaa
     3181 ttttttccgt ccagggaagg tatgccaacc ggcgtttgtc aaggagtaca attagctccg
     3241 aatatggata catttgtggc gtttcgaagg cgccgctgag aggcgaggaa aatacgcttc
     3301 ttctatgcga acgggcgatg agataccggt atgagtagga taggcatagc aaattgattg
     3361 aagaacttgc aattcgttcc gaagccatga ataatacatg ccttccaaaa ccttcgctgt
     3421 ttaaaatcaa aaatcctcaa cttgttttgc gtgtgcgatt attctaacac gcaaactaat
     3481 tgtactttct tttagccacc ccagggcatg tgagtctcac acgacacgct ttgaatatca
     3541 ttttgttgat tgacgacgcg cacgtcctcc atatcgccca tgccatctcc acggccccag
     3601 aatagcgcgt gaacttcgtg actaaaccac atgaagctta cgaggaatct gactaacgtt
     3661 ttcacccagt cgggaaccac ccctcctcgc tctaaattgg ccgtgttctt aatgatcttc
     3721 tcgatcagct gcatgacagg tgaccagaca aagaggaata tggaggcgcc aatccttgtt
     3781 cgctgtgaag tgcttctcgt atatacgggc atttcctgga ggtaatgtag atactggggt
     3841 gtgattgtaa cggttttcgc gccaaacact atcatgtcct aggttactgc atcagttcaa
     3901 gattcgatct gaagtacaga aagcatctta ccatataccg cgaacttggt ttgccaggtg
     3961 gtgatttgaa aatcgcgttc gtcaaagtga gcacgtagaa cgttttgccg tcagttatct
     4021 cttcgtcctc tttcgtgaac acacgagctt gcagtttagc ttgagcgtat gctatgtcac
     4081 cccttcagaa gcaataatct tggcatattg agcatgggtc acaaggtacg caacgccctc
     4141 gacaaaacgc tctttttcgg tcgtgattga ggtattgata ggttcaatgg atgcaaaagc
     4201 tggctcgcgg tatggcagcc ctggtatgct catggagagt ttccatcccg gtatacaggc
     4261 gacgacggac gctagaggaa cgatccctct actattagtg aatttctcga cgctgaggtt
     4321 tgagccatag gcaaaatacc acaaattatc cattatataa cagggtattg caagtattcg
     4381 gaggtgcaat aatcgctgct aagatatgga gacttgtagg taggtggcca acagcccttg
     4441 catttccaac caatcacgat atgctccaaa catcggttac cgacctttac gcctaggcta
     4501 ggctccctac aaatttaccg tccgtaatgc ttttgtacaa gatgattagt gccctacaat
     4561 ccattgacac ccactcaaag ttatcagcat tttctatctg ttgataataa aaatcgtttg
     4621 tgcataatga ccttagaaac cagagctttt gatgtccaac gtcctatttt gtaaaattct
     4681 gcatcagatg cttacgagac tattgttgac tgatgttgaa taacatcttg aaatcactac
     4741 ccggaaacag gtatttccct cgatctgaac gctacgaagg tatccatgtt aggcatcaga
     4801 gtggctgaga ttggccagtc aacgggttta ccaggccttt cgggaacaaa cttagtctcg
     4861 tagcttagca gtaatcgcgc aaaggctatt ttggttgcaa gcgaagcgaa gtatcgtcct
     4921 gggcatgttt gattgccata tccaaatctg caatatatca tcagcctcag ccgatgaata
     4981 ctttgcgaat ggggaaccta cacgggaaat tccggtgttt gtgttacagt caatgatttt
     5041 actgtattct tttccgcgtc ataaaacctc tctgggtcga acttttcagg tcctggatat
     5101 acatttgggt catgcaatat agcttcggtt gggatcatga gtttttcccc aggtctcaac
     5161 agtgtaccat cagagagctg agttggttgc ataactttac gctgtaccgt atcttaaaaa
     5221 cttagcaaat gtattcgctt ttccgggaat ttttgactta cacatgattg gtggcgtgca
     5281 tcgtaatgtt tcgcgtgtga aggattcgag tctaggcata tcgaggaatg ctgccttgtt
     5341 ccatcctccg tgaagttgca atgctctttg tacctcagct ttgagtactt catgatgctc
     5401 tggatatgcg acataattct gaataacctg gttcaaaatc atgttccaca ttggagcagc
     5461 agcgaatgtt acaataagca tctggtgaac aatctcatca tagttattta ttcctccatc
     5521 aactgtggta tgactcaaaa atccttgagc cacagatgat cgcaacgact gcgtgccgtc
     5581 ttctccctct attttcagtc gctccagttc cggaaaaaca agtcgtttgc attcactcaa
     5641 atggtgccga atcttacgtc caccggggct gagctggaaa tatatgcgcc gcaaccaccc
     5701 gggaaggatg tgcattccac cagaccataa tgcaatggtt tcagtgaagt ttttggaatg
     5761 atgcagatac tccgaggatg cccccaaatc cccgagcaga gtttctccaa cgacatcata
     5821 gcaaatttcc aagatcccgt cccatagagc aacatgtttc cagcctgagg agaagtcaac
     5881 ttcgatttct ttggtactta ggtgtaatac taacccctgg aattttttga tgacttgaga
     5941 tggcgagcga aagcattttc gataacttga gacaagtgct cagtcaaatg agctatacaa
     6001 tgtattatca ccagttagag aagaattgtt atagttctga agctgggaac ccacgcaagc
     6061 ctgccacaag gtgtttttga acaatagcaa catactctcg cttggtaaga gtgtccccca
     6121 tgtagaaatg ccagttgaac tggtcatcta ctattctgct aaagttgagc ttgtcgggcg
     6181 aaaacccttt gagctcgttc aacaagctcg ggggaaacac atggaacagg tcatcaaaga
     6241 tccatgtgga ccatttgctg ttgatcttgg taaactataa atggagctca gtacttttat
     6301 caaatttgcg tagaattgct agtgtgtgaa gccgacctta ttgtcccctt cgataaggat
     6361 attcatagag tcttgaaacc atttgcaaaa aaccagactc gacgacccca gtatgtgcag
     6421 tcacccaata cagggtacgg cttttgggga ttgtgagctc ccaggccaat gaagtaagtg
     6481 gcaattgcaa gaaatgggaa tatgagtaag catttagttg tcaggacggc gtaactcggg
     6541 tgatattccg ctgcgatcca tttgttccag cgaagtacag gagatgtaag gttttgagca
     6601 gcgatgagag cattcatttt cggtgtatat gcttgctaaa aagaactcaa atgaagattt
     6661 tgctctcagt ataattctca aagtacctag aaaaggatat atgtcggcca acgaggcaag
     6721 gttttccgct aggtgataag cgtcggttgc cgagaactta ccgtcactgt acctgatggc
     6781 gacgcaagct caacgaagaa gcccatttca tatctcgaaa gtcccactgc aattacatta
     6841 ttgttctctt catacaggac aattacaatt ttccattgtt accaccaatt gcaatgggtg
     6901 attcatcggc agcaattctg atgacccgat catcggcagc acaggcttca gacttgaacg
     6961 ccttattggg tattttgaac aaggcgatcc cagacgtcat tggcgcagat gcttcgtctt
     7021 atgaggaggc aaggatggaa gccgtgagag cgtgtgaaaa aatgacagcc ctgttgcatg
     7081 atccttttca gtggcttttt gtagagtccg cagcatacat tgttcctgca gccatttcag
     7141 ttgtgcttga actcagggtc cctcaccatg tatcgaccga cattgaatat ccaactagcg
     7201 tggagcagct agccgctgct acaggcacgt cggccagtct gctaggtaag tagatttatg
     7261 ctcctgtctg aatgtagcac acgttaatgc tgaaaaatga ttttagagcg gatgatgcga
     7321 atattgacaa agcgcatgat atttgaagag gttgaaccca aagtttacgt tcacaatgca
     7381 atctcaaagg tacttcttgt gcccagcgtt gaagcatggg tcggtttgag gtgagggatg
     7441 attgtggcac cgggcgtcgt atctgctaaa acgattttcc cagttcggac gataatctga
     7501 aggctgcagc ggccttgctg ccactcctca aagagaatga ttttgagatt cctgaaaatg
     7561 acgggaattg cgcattctcc aaagcgtttc aaagttggtc atctcccttt attttgacta
     7621 cccccgcttg agaggtgtat atgccctcag agcacttgtg aaagaatcct gctaaccaaa
     7681 aatcagctcc tctaaaccag ttccaatact acttcgatgt cgaccccgaa cgtagtcgca
     7741 gagcaaccct ttccatggca gctttcaatt cgacgtccat gtttcgggac ttcccttccc
     7801 tttcgacaat ctcccagcac atgccgtggt cgtcgatgta ggtggaggtg gtggtcacgt
     7861 ttcagtcgag ctagcgagga aatacaacca ccttaaattt gtcgtccagg acctgggcga
     7921 ctccatagcg tctggcgcag caaataaaga atatgccgaa ttacccatca cctggcaaga
     7981 gcatggtcta ttcgagccac aggcagtaca aggggcggat gcttatatca ttcgccatgt
     8041 tctccatggc tttcaagata agattgcttc ccagataata ggacatattg ccaaggccat
     8101 gaaccctgcc aaatcaagaa tattgatcat cgattgcgtc gttccggacg cgttcggtag
     8161 tgactcgatt ccgtttgtta atgccacgga tatattggct ctgctaggtg gaaatggaaa
     8221 gcagcgagac gctaaagcct gggatgcgtt ggttaagatg gctgataagc gattggaagt
     8281 agtgaagatc tggcaccaag gccatctagc ttcagctgat gccgtcatcg agattaggat
     8341 ggctatcatg taggcaatag atacgattca attgagatac actatggaat catacttcca
     8401 cgcaatactt ggctgagtcc cttatactgt ggtagttttg aatcgagcca gacttgagaa
     8461 tgagaacacc atggtagctg ctttcacgta tatatcaatg ttgagtactg ctcatgaccc
     8521 tgcaatgtct agaacctttt gcggtaatat tcagaataaa gcggtctcta cagcgcacgt
     8581 gtgttataga tgtttaccta atagctcaaa tatatcatac cctgaaatag ggtgaccgaa
     8641 agttgccgag ttgtcggtca tcgggagtag tactgagtcg gagagaagtg gacacgtaaa
     8701 gctgaagata tctgactaaa agcgcggtac tacggatcct ggttgttttg attatcctac
     8761 atctaccgtc actgcgattc gaatcaaatc aacagcaaca atctgcagag cttcacaggc
     8821 attactgaag atctcataaa gcaccatggc agaaattcaa acgtctatgc tatttatcga
     8881 gtcatggaaa gacaaaatcg aaaacccctt ccttcgaagc ggcgctcatg atggatatga
     8941 aagccagaac ttcaaatacg tgcggtcgaa cgtgaaagtt acggatgctc gaacaacgaa
     9001 ggatcggttc agcttggaca aaaacggctt tgtttttgcc aaggagtcgc aggcggcagc
     9061 cccagagatt ctctcgaaat tgcgactcaa agacaacgag accatcgaga agttttacta
     9121 taattgtgtt gaacgtttga tcaaagatat cactggtgcc tctaaggtcg taattttcga
     9181 cagcacggtc aggcaaagga tcaaagagct tgcgggtaca agccctacag gaaaagagca
     9241 gccggcgttc tctgtaatct tcctactacc agcatggtac gaagtgatgg ctaatcagct
     9301 aacaggttca tgtcgaccag tatgcgtcta gctgctcgtt ctttggttag gccataacta
     9361 acaaggcaga tccccggctg gtgcggttag acgcgttcac ctaatgatgg gtggcgaggc
     9421 cccaaatcta ctcaagaagc ggtgccagat tctcaagtaa gtggacagca acggtgtgcg
     9481 aaaaatgcgg atgttgattc acgtcagtgt atggcggcct ctcaacggtc cggtcgatga
     9541 ttggccgttg gctttgatgg atgctgcttc actttcggca gctaactgtc atccaaccgc
     9601 gctttggcgt cagacttttg agtatcgcgg atccacaatg tttgtttcgc acgacaatgc
     9661 tcaaaagtgg tattatctca ataagcacaa cacagacgaa gtaacaatca tcaagatctg
     9721 ggacaacaag aatgtgaccg caaagtgtaa gccgtcgctc acgtattgcg atagaagttg
     9781 cgcattttga cggcgtttag gttgcgccca ttgcgcattt gaagatccca agacctgtga
     9841 tgatgctcca cttcgagaaa gtatagaagt tcgatgcctc gtcttctatg atgaggatct
     9901 ttaggtagaa actttgtgcc agtatccatc tcgtttgcgg ccccatgttg attttagttg
     9961 ggactcgcca cttattagtc cggtattgat attccgcatg cgaaagtatc atatcaagaa
    10021 aactacctcg tacgcatgaa tgacgctttg aggctataca actgaactta caagaagaac
    10081 atggaccaca aattgtattg caattacatt gtttggaagg gttttgtaaa ttgatgctaa
    10141 gtaatgaaaa tatcaaagtt ggctgactat gccgccagag cacgctgcgc ccgccgatac
    10201 tgccccagcg actgcacgga acatggtgct gatatcacca gcggcaaagc agccacggac
    10261 attggtttcg tgaaaaggca tcgcgatttc aatttctctc cctgttgcgg acaatttcag
    10321 gttcaacttt gatgcaaaat caatgttcgg agtcgccttc ggctggtgcg cgaaaaaccc
    10381 atgctcgacc aactcacagg ttgaaccgga gtccaactcg atagctggtg aacccccacc
    10441 cgatcctgga accaacctct tgatcgtacg agagtctatg aaaatgtccg aatagtcttt
    10501 gagtattggt ctcatggcat cttcggtttc tttggagccg tttgtgtata cgacaacatt
    10561 ctgcgcaaag ggcctgcaca tcttggcaaa atgagcagcc atgggcggta ccatattatc
    10621 tactgcgata acaccagctg atttcgagcc agaattctcg aagccgtggc agaacaggca
    10681 gtgatatctg gagcgagaaa gtttagtagg gtggtctgtg ggaaattgat ttgtcaggtt
    10741 accaactcac atgttcatgt tcaaccacgt ttcttcgaag cctggaatgt ctggcattac
    10801 atcggtgacg ccggttgcaa tcagcagttt tttaccgtgc cactgtttac cggttgaatc
    10861 ggtggcgaca aaaacacccg actcattctg ctcaactgac tcgacgcgtc gctggacgta
    10921 ttcagttgtc tggtagcgac cgtgaatcaa ctcatccagc gctttcgaac ggaaatcaga
    10981 aggcgctctg tgatcccatg ttggaaagtt gtgcatatgg ggagtgattg cgttgcgata
    11041 gactttggag tcgaagagaa cagtcgtcct tcgctgcctg cacaggccca gtgccgcgga
    11101 taaccctgcc gggccagcgc ctatgatcat ggcgtctacc acatctgtga cacccatgat
    11161 gaattctttg ttttctggtg ggaaataatc tgtaaaggtg gatgttggtg cggggatttc
    11221 atgggtgagt cgttgtgcgc acctctaata gccctccgtg aattaataag tcggtgaccg
    11281 acagatgcgc ctattacaat acacaaatcc ccgctcccat ttgcgagctc gaaatccaca
    11341 tccacggtgc actgacaatg tcggctgagc aagatccgtt gctgccacaa ggccatgatt
    11401 cgccgggccc ggaagaagca agcgaatcaa gtcgtcaaga tgatcagtcg tgtatccgcc
    11461 gcatgcctct cgtcgccttt cttgccacat ttggcatgaa cgctgcagct gcgtcaagtg
    11521 tcttcgtatt cgctcgcatt ctgtgcaaag actcgtcttc ctgcgatggc gatgaacaaa
    11581 acgctttcgc tagatcgttg gcgattgcga ctgttatcgc caatgtgtgc gccatccttg
    11641 tcattcaacc tttacatgcg gtttctaaaa agacaccaaa cactgtgttg atactttggc
    11701 tcgtcttccg cagcacttcg attgcactac tgtggcttgc tggtatgaga catattacgc
    11761 cagattccag tctttttccg aagctgacat gcgagctagc cagtttcaag agcatgagca
    11821 tcgtgctgct cagcaaggtc ttggagggaa ccgccacaga taacatccta caatttgccc
    11881 taagcactat ttacgcccgc gcaaaagatc aaaagcagtt ctcaacgctc atgtccgagt
    11941 caatggcttt ctcgcttctc ggctcttccc tcggtcctct tacagctggc ctcggcaagg
    12001 actttagcag cagaatcttg attgctatat gcgcattggt ccttgctgct ctctacgtcg
    12061 gttttctaac tatcgtcggc cgtagtcatg caccaaacaa gaacaattcc caatctctgc
    12121 gggatcaaat ctcggtgacc actgaaggtc atgcgaaaga aggtgcgacc ctcctcagcg
    12181 acctcttcca gggaaccttc tcccacttct caatctttta cgaaaaaccc aggtttctgc
    12241 ccccaagcct ttcccttttg ctctatacca atggtcaagc atacgttttg ccggctctca
    12301 tggtatatgc gtctggacgt tatggtttca ccgaccgtca gagtagttgg ttgctttcgc
    12361 tggtgactgc agtctcggct gcttccactt ttctcgtccg gttgatgcag caaagaatca
    12421 agggtgatat agcccatctg cgacttaaca tgatggtcgc cgtcatgcag atgtctgcac
    12481 ttgccatttc attgccgctg attatggaaa ccaactactc gtggcaactc tatctggtca
    12541 ccaccgcaat gtctctcggg ttttctgcaa gtggttttat caaaacatac gccctctgcc
    12601 agcttcaaca ccccaacgac ggcactgcgg ctctggccat cttcgaaact gttggaagcc
    12661 ttctatctcc tcttactctt ggctcagcac agtcgcactg gcaaggaggt tcttggactt
    12721 tcctgtcgac aggcatgatg atagcttcta tagcagctct tttagtcact atgacacgaa
    12781 gggtgttcat accagcaagc tgacaccaac ctgtcaaaga gagaacacgg agagctcaca
    12841 ggtacttgct taagaatgtt tggtagatgg ggagaagttt accaattcaa tttgtagccg
    12901 ctttcatgaa ttttgaatgg attgaacggg cttggcattt atatggttta ccacatcaac
    12961 aaaggtagaa atcgacttgg agttagaact ggtactgata catgtgaaga gtgaccaact
    13021 cactggtatt tctttcggag ggtgctgaat tggaaaacag gggcgcttcc atcgttgaga
    13081 tgacaaagag cgtaatatca aggagtacct caggtctagg acagttcata ttctttgatg
    13141 ctaattattt cttatcccat gcaccgataa tcgagttaaa cagttcaatg ttcaaggaaa
    13201 taatgtcact tgacggaagt cgatgaccga gcatcttttt gagaactcac tgtatctagc
    13261 tcgggtacgc atatacacac catccaataa ttttgcacgt caataaggtc atctcttggc
    13321 tgcaaactgc gtcactccaa aactaaaaat cttgaatcat cttaggcgtc acgagttgga
    13381 cggcattgca ggaacggcgt gccccatgaa attgttcatc aagtggtctc cccgttcaga
    13441 tcatcgggtc ccgacctcaa cttcaggaaa gggatattta ccccaccttt ctgggtaaac
    13501 aatgcatcaa agagaatact aagcgatatc gcacccaact tatctttatt ttcctcctga
    13561 ccccgcgatt acaatgacgg tacccaatac tagctccgat ggcttgttca ccttccgacg
    13621 agccttccca gaagatattc cacaccttag aaaccttttg acagatttct ttgaatctgg
    13681 cgagttcggt agagatcttt cttttggaga gttggaaata caagattatt tggactggtt
    13741 tttacctaaa acgatcgtcg atactgtgaa tatactctac gtacttcagt accttcccag
    13801 gagttcctct cgtacataca aggcaaagat cattggatgc tgctacattg ctctgagcga
    13861 ttcgtcttta gcgcccaaat taggatatag tcagacacgt caatctagtc tctgttctga
    13921 agcattgttt aacttttcac aggccttggt gtgttaaaac tgcatgccgt caatgcatgg
    13981 tccgacgttc aagtatggcc aaaccggcag gccgctgagg ttcatcgaag attccaacgc
    14041 gcgcgcgagg ctagagttga tatgcaacca cgacaaggca tcaacgatgc caaagcacag
    14101 gttctatttg ctgcaataca aaagaaatac aggggcgttg gggcaggaac caggatgatg
    14161 acttgggcga aggaggcaat ggaaacgatg ggggtggaga cgattttcca tgtcgggagt
    14221 cctgacgaag cgggatttat gcaacagtgc aagattcaag ctattgtaat gccccagacc
    14281 aatgttgtga aaacccccta atttaggaat aagaatacga cgagagatgg gaatggatat
    14341 aaatctataa ttttgggtcg atacataatg cttctcaaat aaacctcgtg ctatttagtt
    14401 gatccgttgg ttgaaacccg ctgttgtccg agtgcaacct tactgacgag tacctcctcg
    14461 ataatcgaaa gtcccttttg aagatcgtga ggccttagag caaaagtcaa acggtaccag
    14521 ccaggctcta cagaagcata agaccgtcct gagctgattg cgactctgcg ctcggacaac
    14581 gctttggcaa gttcagcttc atcttcccaa gtcttcacgc ctggcgaaag ctttgcccat
    14641 acgtagacgc ctgccgatgc tggatagtac tcaatgttca gacgtttcaa gaatctagta
    14701 gtgatagtat aggcctcccc caaccgagtt ctgttcaacg taatgacatt gcgaagaaat
    14761 gtctcgtcgg acagcatttc acgtaccgcc aggctggaaa gatatgacac ctgagtatta
    14821 gaagtcatag aaactccagc gactaattct cggttccgac tagcgaagca tccctaattt
    14881 tggtcttagt accagtgaaa attgcatgga agatttgtac gctcaaacca aattgcaggg
    14941 caaggatggg ctatcttaca actcgaagtc cgttgcaagc aaggtcttta ctggcactcc
    15001 acatggtatg tagcctcaag gccgaaacac ccatggccgt tgcatccagc gataagatgc
    15061 tcgtaaaaga aacggcgctt gggagatcag gtgattcaaa gacagaaagc gcgtaaagtt
    15121 catcggacaa aagatgcaga tcttccttct cacagaactt tgcgaccgcc tccagcgtct
    15181 tcgcaggata acattgacca agagggttat gagggttgca aatcacaaca gccttgacag
    15241 gagtagtggc tctacgaagt gcatctccaa gatagtccac cagcttctcg ctaaacgcga
    15301 tttcatctgg cactgtaaca gatactatct gtactttctg gagtttgaac tggaaatgaa
    15361 atccgcctgt tcaacacgat tttttaatag tggacttgag taacttgagc taagaagaac
    15421 gacttactcc aaaagggcgc cacaaccaac accccatctc ctacgtcgca cgtggctgcc
    15481 aggaacgact ctagaatcgc cccacccctg gcgcgacaca gacacatgac gggtccactg
    15541 gctcaaacgg gttgaagtat gatgcaataa gtccgcaaaa ggcgttgatt aaatccggat
    15601 caccggtaaa acctctctga tacgataggc cctgcggagc aagtcaataa cgcaaaacca
    15661 ctccttcaca gtgggatatc ttacttcggc tgatatctga tctcgcacgg agcgcataca
    15721 gacttccata acttcatctc gaatgagcca attctccgcg gtgcccatgt caatgaaagg
    15781 gattttagag gaccgctgtg caacttgaac cgcaatcttg ggcatcaact cccctagatc
    15841 ccccgaaatt ctttcagaca aagccatggc tgaatgcgaa ggagaaagta aattggtgag
    15901 attttcctat gtgcttcgtt acaatgagta tactccgctc cgtttgagtg gtgtgcgcac
    15961 ctaacaccct tatgagcaac ttgcggcact tctcgaatct tacgaaccct atcggtttcc
    16021 gaacagcccc ttgtatatca acagaaagat cagttgctct gtcgggctcc gaccagatga
    16081 tacattttct cgcaaacttc ctcaatatgc cgggatgtag tcacttgtct attaccgatt
    16141 ccgatccgac ctttacccag gtagagaaaa aagaatattc aatctgcctg ccattgagac
    16201 ttagcaaaat ttgttgtcaa tattatctac cgtcatgaaa agcatacccg agaatgtatt
    16261 gaccttgttt ttcgacacgt accagaaaca accaacaacg atcgcagtgt ccgacggaca
    16321 tgttaggttt agctatgcag aactagaggc tgcgtcgtat ggggttgcgc ggaggctcgc
    16381 ttgcctagga gcctcaccgg gcgatgtgat tcccattgtg acgcaatcca gcttgcaaat
    16441 ggtgatcggg gtcctaggca tcttgaggac aggcgcaact tatgcgcctc tggattccac
    16501 acagtggccg acatcgaagg tgcaagccac aatcgcacgg cttcatccca agattttgct
    16561 gtataccgga acaatcaatg tcgagtttga gccgggtgtt gtatcgatta gtgtcgagga
    16621 aatattaggg acgctggtag atactaatga ttctgtccac ggtgcctaca ttagcctgcc
    16681 acttcctgac ggcctggcgt gcattatatt cacatctgga acgacgggtg aacccaaagg
    16741 tgtcatgcta cggcactctt cgctgcatca ttttgtcaca tcgccgacat tcaactacaa
    16801 cgtcacatgt cgcgatagtg tccttttggt cttatcatgt gcattcgatg gtatgtgcac
    16861 attcccagta cccatttata agagtacaat cggtctaaga cttacaaata gcatgcatgg
    16921 gaacaatgtt cagcaccttg tgcaacggcg gttgcgtcgt cattgccgat ggttccaacc
    16981 tccacgaacg tgtgaagaca tgcaccgtct ttgtgggcac accttctatc ttgaactcct
    17041 tggtaccgcc aaagtctaca ggtgactacc ctgttcttaa tcgcttagtt ctcgggggcg
    17101 aaacgccgtc aaaggaactc ctgcaacggt ggactgtact tagtaaaccc atctggatag
    17161 catacggtcc gactgaagca acatgcgcga ctttgatgag cgaggtctca ttttccgagg
    17221 ggatcacggc gtctgaccca agagttctcg ggtttccgat tcccggggcc gatatcagca
    17281 ttgtagacgc caacatggaa cccattgaga cccctggcga agaaggcgag cttttgattt
    17341 caggttcagg actcgcagcg ggttactggc agaatgaaga gctgactgca agcaaattca
    17401 tcgaatttcg cggtgtcagg acctacatga cgggtgacta cgcgcgatgg acccgcgacg
    17461 cgcaggggcg tctcatggta tatttttgcg ggcggaaaga ccgagtggtc aagatccgcg
    17521 ggtttctagt taatctagag acggatgtcg atgctgccat tatgaaaaat atacccgagg
    17581 tccaggcggt gcattcctac tatgatggca ctaggatcta tacagcagtg atgcccagta
    17641 atctcgacga agtatgtctg ctttcccacc tgcgaagatg cttaccgcag tacatgattc
    17701 cggaaaagat atatccccta aacaatttcc cgcaaaatgc gtacggaaaa accgatgtac
    17761 gggggctgca ggctgtgctt caggagaagc tgaagagcga agctacgcgg cacgacggag
    17821 agatgagcaa gacacagttg ggcaaagata tgatcaaggg gttgaacgag atcttaaaca
    17881 gcaacagcac tcatcatctg aacctggcac tgtctttcat tggtaatggt atctattcac
    17941 tcacagcaac tagattatgc ttcttttgcg aactcgcgga tactcgttcc gtccagtaga
    18001 cttcctatcc actcaatcca tcaactcctt ccttgaattc tacagcacgg tggagccgaa
    18061 catgaacagc aacaacagca tcgtggctga ggactcaacc tcaacaattg gaggccatga
    18121 ccctatccca ttaaccttac agcagctaca attgattcac ggcactgtga aagaaccgca
    18181 tttcaacatt gttagctaca ttctcgaatg tgaccagcgg catctaaaca ggttcaaagc
    18241 ggcctggatg attattgagc gcatagagcc catatttcgg accgagattg tcgccaccag
    18301 tgtcggacaa tacacgcagc aagtcacttc caagccgcac ccatcgtggg cgcaacggtc
    18361 gatagagaag agtcaactgg aagaagaagt cttcaacatc gcagcatgca cagggctggg
    18421 ctaccggttc acagtcattg agttccaaaa ttcaaaccag gccgccattg tgtggtcgat
    18481 acaccacgcg cttatggacg gcttctccgc cggcatcctt ctcaagaaag ttgcacagac
    18541 gatgcgcggt gacaccgtta ctccttccac accacttcct atggccatcc attcccttca
    18601 atctgcattg gacagacaaa acagtgcaaa ccacacattc tgggaggagc aggaagcgct
    18661 ggtgccttat gcgtctgcag acatcccggt cggaggcata cagagttcgg gtcgtacttc
    18721 tacccatcga acgcaacttg tctgtttcaa ggactccaca cgcgatgcag tcgcgcagta
    18781 ctgcgctgag catggcgtca ccccggctgc gcttcactac gcgacttggg cgctaattat
    18841 gtcaacctac acaggctctg aaaatgtcgt attcggtgca gttttctcgg gtcgagacag
    18901 tgatcagttc ctcgctgact gtgtcgtcgg gtgctttatc aacacgttgc ccctgcgcat
    18961 ccgcgtcgag agagatgctg cctcggctga attcacccgc catgtgtacg atctcataca
    19021 acgtacgtca aagttccatg gaagtatggg aaacagcagc caaacgcggt attcgacggc
    19081 actttcttgt gatgcggagc tatctaacca gcgcgcggag ctcggctgtg tgtcgagttc
    19141 gcaagtggtg cagtaccccg atctgccact tgtagtcatt gtacgggaag atagagacgt
    19201 tgcccttctg tacaagacag actcattcaa cgaagaaatc atgcaggatt ttagcgatgc
    19261 ttactataac atatttgaaa gtcttttggc gacgccacgc ctgtcggtcc gctgtgtcct
    19321 tcaactgaaa tacaaaaagg cgaggcggca gcagatattg gcgctcggaa atttcgataa
    19381 taaggaaagc tatactgatt ctgccgaatc cactctgacc gccaagtttg ctgatgcagc
    19441 tagtctatat acgtctgatc cagcgataga aaagggagaa gcgaggttaa catacggcca
    19501 agtcagagat agggtcgacc atcttgcgct cgttcttgaa tcacgcgtta agccgggaga
    19561 tgttgtgtgc gtactcgcgg atcgatccat caactgggtt atcagtatct tcgcggtact
    19621 caagatcgcc gccgtctact gccctaacga tccggacaac cgtagcaacc aagacaagat
    19681 catacggctt tccaaagcaa aactagttct ctttgatcat cctaaccaac gggaactact
    19741 gccccgggaa aaagttgcat ctttatgcgt atcagagatc ctgaaagacg tcagacctgc
    19801 gactgcgtct gctggacgac tgagccgata tccgaaacca gatgacgcag cattcctggt
    19861 ctttacatcc ggtagcaccg gagaacccaa aggcaagcaa agaaataata agaaatgact
    19921 cccaaaagtg tgaaacaaaa aatgaaccac gaaaccagct gaccagctac tacaggcata
    19981 ctcattgaga accgctctct tgtggctttg caaggcagtt acaatgccct cttttccagc
    20041 gctcgtggaa ctcgcatcgc gcaatttctt tcccctgggt ttgatgttgc catgcaggag
    20101 atcacgtggg cactgacttc gggcgggacc ttggtgttgc gcaaggaaga caagaacccg
    20161 ttttcgcaca tcggcagtgt ggacactatc atggtcactc catctgttgc tgccaacctt
    20221 gatccctgtg attacccgaa cttgcgatat gtaattacga caaaccaaga gcttcttttg
    20281 tcttctggtt tctaacaggg actcagttac atctggcagg agagccagtt ccgcaacgcg
    20341 tggtcaaact ttgggatacc ccgaaacgag agatattcaa catatatggt cctgcagagg
    20401 tagatatgac ccgaaattga agattctcgg agcctaagct aacatacgcg tctttactat
    20461 caaagacaac tgttgtgacg tgctcgcaac gattgatatc tggtgaggtg atcagcctag
    20521 gacgccctct tccaacaacg agattatacg tgttgaacga tcaaatggaa cttttgccac
    20581 catatgttgt aggtaacatc tacgtagccg gaattcaagt cagccgcggc tacatcaacc
    20641 acgagtcagc gacggcgtct gcattttggc ggacatgttt gtcccagcca gctcaacgac
    20701 acgagagcgc atgtactgca ccggcgattt ggggcacgtg gacggtagtg gccgagtata
    20761 ctattgcggg cgcaaagaca gacagatcaa gctacgcgga ttccgcacca acctcgacga
    20821 cgtagcaaat acagcgcagc agaccatgcc aacgctcaaa aaggcttttg taacggaacg
    20881 agacggtcgt ttgatcttgt gggtggagcc ggaaactgtg gacaaggtga tgctacgaga
    20941 ccgactctcg accgtgcttc ccgcccacgc aatcccatcc accattgtcg ccttggaagt
    21001 tctaccgttg aatcccaacg gcaaggtaga cgccaaaatg ctgaacaaca gtgctcttcc
    21061 ggccctaccg gtaccactcg caccgtcttt ggcatcgccc tgtctctccc cggtcgagga
    21121 tatgattgcc gacgagtggc gctctctctt aggtctggag aagtcggcca tgattcagtc
    21181 ccacgatagc ttctccatgc taggtggcca ctcggtcttg cagctggcgc tcgcagcacg
    21241 gcttacacga cggttcaaag tccgcatggc agtcaaggac gtgatctgtg cacccacgct
    21301 ggcaagactg gcaactagca tcaacaacaa gctcctggat cggagcgtgg gcaatgaccc
    21361 acccgaagcc ctctcgccgc ttggtcggca tcgactctcg ccgcccgagt tagagtggtg
    21421 gcatcggtac caatccgcag agcagccctc ggccttcaac gttccgtttg tcgcgcattt
    21481 gtccccaaac acggatctgt tcaggcttcg cgcagctata gagtccgaga tagctcgcca
    21541 tgaaatactc aggtccagat tcgtcgcgtg cgcgggaaaa ggtccccggc gcgtgctttc
    21601 cctgatccaa ttctagtacg catggtcgac gaggacgacg aagagaggca ccgtttcaac
    21661 cttcaagctt tcatcgacca accgttcgac ctcagcaaag acgacctcat ccgcgtcgtt
    21721 ctgaccaagt cattcgtcgc aatctccatg tcccacatga tcatggacct atccgcgctc
    21781 cgccagctcc tcacaaccat ggcggacatg tacaacaaga acagcaccaa tctaccccca
    21841 ccagcacaac aatacttcga catgcaacaa tggaacgccc ccgtcgacgc ggcaaaaaca
    21901 tccttctggc gcacctacct agccggcacc aacccacagc ggcaacggcc acggcggtcc
    21961 ttccgaggct cctccacatt cacgaccatc tccgacacaa cccggcacaa tgtgctctcc
    22021 gtggtcggca agcaccacat ctcgctgcag caattcaccc tctccgccgt gggcctcgta
    22081 ttgcaagccc taaccggaac cacgggaacg ccgctcacaa tcggcacacc ctacatgaat
    22141 cgcaacacgg tggacagcag caccgacgaa gacgagaagc acaccatcgg gctctttctc
    22201 gagccgcttc ccatccgcat tgactggccg ccccgcagca ccagctacac agccgtgcag
    22261 ctcctacgcg ccaccaaagc ctcggcacaa gccgccctcg ctcacgcggt gccctggccc
    22321 gccctgctcc actcgctcga caccccgttc ccaccgctac accagcctgt cttcgacgtc
    22381 gtcgtcaccg tgcatgataa tcgccgcggg gggatcgctc tcgcgatccc cggcgccgtg
    22441 acggtaggcg cggatgcgga cgcgcccgcg ctgccggttt gtgcgcaggg ggcaaagttt
    22501 ccgctatgtg tcgagttgct tgcgtattcc gagcggatgg tggtcaggtt ggagtatgac
    22561 tcggatattc tgggcgagcg gcatgcgagg gtgctggggg acgtgttgga ggtggcgttt
    22621 gaagggttga gtgagggatc cgatgggaac gtgttgatgt gggaggagat tttggaaagg
    22681 ttggaaagcg cattgaggac ggcgtgtgtg ggggccgggg ttccgctgga tgagttgccg
    22741 tacattgcta ggacgagatt agtatgagag atcggcatgg caagaagaac acaaagcatg
    22801 actgaaatga atgacatgaa gaaacacgaa aaagaaaatg gaaggcatgc tgacgaagac
    22861 actggccaat atcttctctg tgtgtgcatg tatttgattg atcgtctatg taagagctcc
    22921 cccaggctgt tcagacgggt ggcacgtcgt ggttttacag gcatcttcaa agtacataca
    22981 atgattcctc tcggatccat cactacagta ctagattaca aaaacactat tttacactgc
    23041 ctcctcagtg cacatgttcc tactctcgaa ctttgcgcat gatgcgacac aggtcaacaa
    23101 agggagtaac cgataagcgg ccctgaatgc ctcacccaaa aagtctccat ccttagtctc
    23161 cctgcagcgc cgccacacgc ggcggacaaa gaagccacta ggaccgagac ttattctcaa
    23221 cgccccgctc ttccctgctc acctcttcct tctcctgatc caggccaaat tccgtgtcca
    23281 acgtatccct caacgtcagg ctcttctcaa ggaagacagc aaagaacccc acgccagcgg
    23341 gcacaatagc cgcataccac aacgtcttca tagtatcagt gtagacgccc accacctggg
    23401 caacggtagc ctgtgaccag gaggggtgca cgcccgccga gtggtaggcc tggcctccgg
    23461 ccaaacttat ccttacgtcc gggtcggcga tacgcgcatc cagctggtcc cagcggttgt
    23521 tgaatacgat actcgggatg gtgatgcccc agaaccaacc gaagctgcgc aggaacgagt
    23581 acaagccgac ggaggaggca acttcggatt cggctagcga ggcctggacg gctgggagga
    23641 tggtcgggat caggagcgcc tggccgaagg ctacaatggc ttcgaagacg acccactcgg
    23701 ccgtcggcgt atggtcatcg agtagggtca gcaggcccag ccctagcgta cagaggacga
    23761 agccggcgag gtggagcggc ttgtattttc ccgtcttgga gaggatggca ccagtaatgg
    23821 atgcggcggg gataaggaag acttggaagg ggaggaagtt gattccagat ttgagtggcg
    23881 agacctgtcg cacgccctgg aaatagatag gcagaaagaa ggcaacccac tgcatcaaga
    23941 tggatgcgtc gaagacaagg aagaagccga tgatcgatgt gcggttgctg aacaggatcg
    24001 aggggatcgt gggctctttg cagaagctcg tcgtctcgta gatatggaac acaatccaac
    24061 cgacgacgcc aaggacaatg gggagaatga cacgccacga atcccatgcg aacttggcat
    24121 cagtgcctcc gaagatcaag ccaacaagga gggagcacag cgaggtaaca aagagaatgc
    24181 ttccaatcca gtcgacgcgg gcgagcgaag tcgtccacga agcagcggtg cggtgacgca
    24241 gacggacgga gaagatcatc atgagaatga ccaggccaca gatgggcaga ttcaagtaga
    24301 atatccaccg ccaatctgct tcgacaagag cgcccgcaat cacagggccg acgacagcgc
    24361 ccactgctga gctggagagc acaataccca ggtacttgcc acgctcacgg agcggcacaa
    24421 gatcacacac gatcagctcc accagtaata agatccctcc tgaaccgatg ccttggatgg
    24481 ttcttccggc aatgaacatg cccgactcgt ttgcgcctcc cgaaataccg cttcctaggg
    24541 caaagagcac gatggagaga accatggggt tgcggcgacc gaaaatgttg catatctgcg
    24601 caagcggagg ctggacaacc gtctgagcca gggcgaagga gctagccatc cacacatagt
    24661 ctgtcgagcc cgaagttttg atctcctgcg tgatccgcgg gagcgcagtg cctaggacag
    24721 tgccctccaa agtcgcgaca aagccaatga aattcaggga gagaatagct gtccagaaac
    24781 gccatcccct gctacttttc tggtccacgg agttccccga cgacatggtg gtattagtat
    24841 taggtaagag cgggtgccaa gagccgtgac tgccggatgc ttttcctttc ttttcttttt
    24901 ctcacccgaa atcgaaacaa gcgtgtcgtg ttcgccttta ccttggaaaa aaaagtggag
    24961 gagcaaaaga ttgaaagcat gaaggtaaat gatagggtct attgaactga acttgttatt
    25021 aaatcaaatg gtcacttaga tagattgcat gtatattttc ccgaatgaac atacaaaaat
    25081 attaaaagta attagatcag cattaacatc tcaccaatgt aagtggacga cgcgcagaac
    25141 gagtacgatc aaggtttcgg cgcggagact ttacggaacg ttgaatataa ataagtctcc
    25201 gtaaaggccc cggtcgatat gtatagacaa tgagttttcg taaaaacagg tcagatacta
    25261 ttggaggtgt gctgtactgg acaaggatca tttgatcaac ctataagatt cgcgaatcaa
    25321 acaatcatca tgattggcgg cgatggcggt ggtgctacat cgtctgccgt aggaaaccac
    25381 aggctgtaaa cggatatcac aatgaaaact atagttacac ttacgcttcg ttgtactgct
    25441 tcctcgataa aaaaattttt atcctgatgt tctctgtctc tctctgaatg actgcgttgc
    25501 tacaacgccg tgtagggagc tgtgaacgtt aaacatcaaa cttttacaat cacttaagtt
    25561 ttcttgcagt tggttgcaac cgtcttcgtc attgacactt aaagcacgca agatattttg
    25621 cagtgcttgg tgcccacgtg aacagggcac ccggcgcccg atgtggactc aaaatacgta
    25681 tatatataat ggcattggca cggcggccta tcttcatcca gatcgccctt agcgtcactt
    25741 atatcaaatg gaacacacaa cttgcgactg ctcagcgccc agtcgacagc acgtggcaga
    25801 ttgcctcagt caggagaagc tccccctgga cagaatactg gaagccggtt caaaattgag
    25861 cagtctgttg agcgaaacgt cacaatgcga gcgctgcatt cgcacgaaga gtatatccaa
    25921 gtggttcatt caggcgacga tccgacttat atgcttctac gaagcagcaa ccaaccagac
    25981 actgcccgac agagacatcg ctggttttgg attgacgagt tcaccccacg gccagcagct
    26041 agcttggccc acatcaccat cgcccgagat gaagctgggg ggcctgtcaa ttaacgaggt
    26101 cgagggccgc cttcttgtca agctagccct gatcgaggca tgttcagacc ttagtgacaa
    26161 gattcaggtg tggaaggtgg ccgcagagga atcgtgggaa gcgaccgagc aagcataccg
    26221 tgggcactac aacgaccaaa tattgggccg atgcctggaa ttgctggcaa agctagttgg
    26281 actgctccag cttgacgggc cggtggtaac ttgacagggc attcggtccg cctccgtcaa
    26341 aagtcacatg agccgcctag gcattagaat ggagcatcgg cggagagctg tgttgttacc
    26401 acttttgttt ggccgaggtt cagttgcagg atcggatctc ctcactccgt catctgtcgt
    26461 gtcaccttgc ctaccgcaca gctgtcaaca gtctgggcct aaaagagggt tacgttaggt
    26521 taagaatata tatcagcatg ctaatggcca ggatactctc cttattgaag agctgaaata
    26581 ggttacatat atgccttttt ttggaagacg atcaatcctg tttttggctt ctcgtgatct
    26641 tctgcttgct cgcaaccaag gctgaagcaa cccgctaacc aaaccatggc cgccagggca
    26701 gctggtacgg gaactggtcg gggaccaaaa taccgcacgt cgtgcgacaa ctgtcaagtt
    26761 atgaagatca agtgtggcca agagaagcca tcgtgtcaac ggtgctcaaa ccagagactc
    26821 gaatgcgtgt atagcctgtc ccggcgcatg ggaagaccca gggaaaagaa aactgcccct
    26881 gagaacaacg cccccagagc cacccagaaa cgcctccagg cgcagacggc tcagcctcgg
    26941 gcccgccgac accacttgct tcagcatcat cgtctgcgcc cctcggcact acgaccccca
    27001 acgacgcgac ctttgctgcg aatctcgcca caggacagcc tgaagcagcg caagattggc
    27061 cattgagccc tccagaagca gacggtgatg ctaacgcgaa tgtcgatgct ggtcatgacg
    27121 aagatgccac cgcaaagccg tcccgctcta cggatattcc agacccccaa ccgcggactg
    27181 actcgctcga ctgcctgacc atgtacccaa ccacagatat caacggggta gctggcttat
    27241 ccgacttgcc ttacttcttg gacgacacga taccgctcta cgatggccag agcacggcac
    27301 tacggccttc ggcgggtctg ttcgacctac aggaactacc gtacacgggc ctatccaact
    27361 tcatagacac atcaccatgg actcccgttc cgctacagaa gccgtccaat acgcctgcac
    27421 caccatgtgc cagttccgag ctatcttctc cggacaatat gaccctcgtc acgcagacgt
    27481 tgcttgctga cgtgggcctt accgccactg tcccgcctat atctgccacg atgcacggcc
    27541 agccttctct ttgtattgcg cccgagacgg attcatggtc gacctcgggt catgcaacag
    27601 gagagcaacc gatgacaagt cttgcgaatc cgaatatctc gaccgatggc acctgcacat
    27661 gcaccgcatc cgtcctgaag acgatcgaat cgctcagaga tatcaagaga agatggagta
    27721 agataccgct agacaccatt ttagccatgg agtcggacag caaaagctgc atctcgcggt
    27781 tgctggcatg cgcgagctgc cgcgcagaca gctcgacgca tctaatgggt ctcatgtgca
    27841 tccgaatggt attggatctc gtgcacaaag cggtgcgcga cgagttcctg ccacgtcgca
    27901 gcagcagcaa ccgcaacctc gcaaccgcct cttcgtcgtc gtcgaggacc aagccccaga
    27961 accatgaaga gcagaagcag cacaggttga gtctgccccc ctctacgcct gcgatcactg
    28021 caccatgcca tgccatgaag ctaatggata ggtaacctag ctcggacata tacatcggca
    28081 cattcaaggt tccgtcgcgg gtgcggtcgc ggtttcttta tcgaacgctg caggcgcgct
    28141 ttcagaaatt ctccgtcatc atctctgagt gggaacgact ggtaaaaagc gatggcgccg
    28201 ccagagccat ggcgcacgat tgcttcacac aggccgccgg tctgctgctc aaggacgcag
    28261 aaaagggact ccgagtgatt gccggctggg tggagttggg caacacggta tcatgacggc
    28321 acaagggaac atgggcggag caaaaaaagg cagttcacgc catgcgttta gatttcgatg
    28381 catgtgctta gagatggggt cgtgtgacag tacaaggatg atggtgcgct tgcaccatgc
    28441 agagaaagta gggcccaaaa gcgagatgaa gtggaggaaa gctttgcgag atgcctgtgc
    28501 agatggctcc agaggggggc tccagcttgg tataggtcac gtggcttgtg ggctcgtgac
    28561 cgatatcgaa acttagatgt cgacaatgtt ttacgctacc cagatcttct cgtcgtagga
    28621 tacggtggtg atggaaccga ttcgatctga cactctttga cactgatttg acttgacgac
    28681 atatagatgg tgtaaggtac tgtaaggttc caaggttatt gcagaaccat gtgatttggg
    28741 attcgccttg acgtgtcacg agacgctaga ctctatgccg acaacatgtg aattgatcaa
    28801 tggtttagat tttcgacaac tatcgattcc atgaccactg ctaccacctc gactcttgcc
    28861 ggaagacccg agacgcaccc ttgggaagca tcaatcgtca cgggtggcca ggggcgggtc
    28921 tcagcacaat agccttggcc cacacattgc gcaggtcgac gacagcctcg acatgccagg
    28981 cggcctggcg ggccaaggtc gtccactcgt gctgggtgcg ctcctggccg ttgacggcag
    29041 acatcatggt gacattgcca tagcgccaga tgcgggcgct tcggccgtcg tccaagaccg
    29101 actcgaccac gatcatgcgg gcacgcggcg tcgggcggat ggcggcgcgc acgactcgca
    29161 gaatacgcag cacgtcgcgg tcgacccagt tgtgcaggca ccacttcatg gtgtagactt
    29221 catacgaggg cactgcctcg aggaagtctc ccacgtgtag ggcgtcgatg cgcgtggcca
    29281 cgtcggcgaa ctcgccaccg ggagcaaaga acttgggccg caccatgtcg atgacggatg
    29341 gcagctcgag cagcgccccg cgtagctcgc cgtgggcccg cagcaggctg cagatgaagt
    29401 cgccgccgcc gcccccaatg tcgagtaccg tggcatcccc caggtcgccc cacgagtagt
    29461 cggccagcag tccggggctt tgagctatcg cggctgctcc cagcgcaccg tggaagcgct
    29521 cctgcttgcc cggctgcgtt gcaaagtagg cgaagatgct ctggtccgcg tctatgcccg
    29581 ccgacatctg ggccgcgctg cgcttctcac ccgcccgcac cgcgtcgggg atgctggcag
    29641 caaagtcgta gaagtcgttg ccgtacaggg cgacccatcg gtgccactgc gtccagtggt
    29701 ccttccgcag cagcgtcgac gcggcgttgt tggcgtactg ccctgtggat gcgtcgtagg
    29761 caaagatgcc gttgttgcgc agcacctgca tgacttgccc aagccgcagc ggctgcagcc
    29821 cggcccggcc cgccatctcg tcgagcccca gccggcccgc atcgcccagc acgtccggga
    29881 tcctgtgctc gaccgccaca cagagacatt tggtgtccag gtacgctgcc gagtcccatt
    29941 gagtcttagc gcatgcttca agtgtaaaag ggcggccgcc aaccaagttg aaccaacaaa
    30001 cggcgacacg aacaaggttc cacgtaccca aaaactctcc gccagctgtg tggccggcgg
    30061 ctgcaacagg cgcaccagct ggtccgccaa gtccaccgtt tgccctgcca gtctcgacgc
    30121 cttggcatct ggaagcccgt ggtcggatac ttgtagtgtc gtcagtcgtt cctgtgcgag
    30181 cggcccacct tgctcaagcg cgtcgacagc ctcgctcaat gccgccttga ctttggacag
    30241 gacctgttcc attgctatgc tgtcttctct ctctttcaat ttgcacaagt gacagggttc
    30301 agaatggaac agaaagtggc tattgatttg attattgtca cctgcgtgga ccgagagccg
    30361 accactgcag gcacaggccc ggtcgccgac catccaccac ctcttttgcc cgcaacagcc
    30421 cggctttacg acgtggtcat gtcatatccg cagcacggca cccgagcaca ttatgtggta
    30481 cagattagat acgtacctag ggtctgagag acagagttat gtatggcctt gcaaatagta
    30541 gtcacagcag gttctgcatt ggtcttaaac agcggacaga gaactcaccg tacaatgact
    30601 tgttacctct cgtgtagtgg ggggaggctt ttgaggagag aatgtgtttt gtttgtttaa
    30661 aaaggtagta gctaagcata ggctgactgg atgaaaatgg atagaaaaat gctgttatcc
    30721 cctcttataa taatataaaa aagtggcggg cgtacagaag gtagggattt aaaagtaatg
    30781 tattgtattg attggtcgga tcatcgtttg gccgacccgg cgcttggttt ggtctcatct
    30841 ttcccatcac caagccagtg attgctatgt tgagatagaa tatccatctc cagctcctct
    30901 taaccaagac actacctatc accggtccga tgatggcacc tatataacaa gaacagcttt
    30961 tagccggagt gctgtgcctc ttgccctatt agggcggtag acctaagagc tgattgcggc
    31021 gtggccaaaa cgatgcacat gagaacacat tctctcagtc tcatcaacgt ctacagacct
    31081 ctactcttta ctctttcttc gaaatgctgt cgcactatag tgacccataa tacaatacgc
    31141 aacataatga acaccgctat acttggttat gttgggagtg gagtgctgct catgttcgct
    31201 ttgacacgct tccttcgatc ccaggacgac atgcgcgaac caccagtggc acgcacttct
    31261 attcccgtaa tcggccacat aattgggatg cttcgctaca aagttttcta ttatcgccaa
    31321 ctgaggcaag tcgtgggatt ctctcagtaa tctgaagtac tctatgtgac tccaatttca
    31381 gggaccagat caactcgcct atctttaccg ttccagtgcc caactccaaa atatacgtca
    31441 tttcatctcc acagctcatc actgctgtgc aacgcctggt caaacctctg gcattcggcc
    31501 cggtagctgc caaattctcc caacgagtgt ccggatgttc agaagagact cagaagacgc
    31561 tgcagacaaa catacttggt gaagacggcg acagaagctt gataaattcc ttcttcaaag
    31621 acatggtacc gccattgatg cctggcaaat cgttggatgc gatgaaccgc atcatgaccc
    31681 aaagcgttgc ccagtccatc gatgagctca tgcaggatgg agccgctcgc atcaatctct
    31741 ctacttggct tcgccatcac atcactatag cgacgactaa agctacatac ggcccggcta
    31801 accctttctt ggaccaacac atagaagatg ctttttggac ttttgaaaag aacctacttc
    31861 ccgtcctgat aaacatcctt ccttctttga ctgcaagtac tgctattcgc gctcggaaag
    31921 tagtttcaga cgcttttttg gattatttcc aaaagaataa gcacgctcag gggtctgctc
    31981 ttgtccaagc tcgcgttgat aatgctcgcg aatacggcgt cccaatcgag gatatagcgg
    32041 gattcgaggt tggaggcgcc attgctgttc ttgtcaacac atatcccacg gctttctgga
    32101 tgattcatta tgtcttctct aatacccagg tgctagcaga ttgcagggaa gagctggcgg
    32161 ggattacaaa gtcaatcaca gatgcccaag gcacgacgac tcatcacatt gatatgcttt
    32221 ccatcaaaac taactgcccc attctcacat caacattgca agaggttctt cggcaccggg
    32281 ctgtaggcac gtcggtgcga gaagtgatgg aggacacttt gctggatgga cagtacctcc
    32341 ttagaaaagg ctgcacgttg ctcataccga ctgacgttct gcactcagat cgtgccttgt
    32401 ggggtgatga tgttgctgaa ttcaatcacc gtcgcttcct caaatcaccc gggaagaaac
    32461 ttccgaatcc agtagcgttc cgtgcgtttg gtggcggaac tacactttgc cctggtcgcc
    32521 atttcgctag caccgaggtc atggcagtgg ctagcatatt catcgctcgt ttcgacattt
    32581 ccccggtagg cggacagtgg cctaacgcgg aggtcaagaa catcaacctg tgggcgcaga
    32641 tcgtggaagc ggacccaaac ctcgagatca acgtggtccc gcgagaggtt tttggacaag
    32701 gaaagcacaa atgggagttt ggtttgagcg attcggagat gctcttcgcc ctcgcagccg
    32761 aggacagagg ctagccgagc ttatcagaag ttgctctggg ctttcatgac ggctggacgc
    32821 tctccaactt cgttgtacac tggtccgatc gttccatgcg cagcatcttt cgcccagatt
    32881 catccatgat cagaccacag ctgattcgaa ctgcttcttt tctactcttc gctcgacgag
    32941 gttcgggctc cgttgtcgct ctcggatgtg gcattgtggc tagatagttg ctgctgtcgt
    33001 caatggctgt gtcatgtttt gtagcctgct tgctaatctt gatttcgtga ctgacgcggc
    33061 cgcaaccata gctcaaacgt ccgtcactgt tataacgctt tgcaaagtct cgctcgaccc
    33121 acttgtgtta gtgatctgat actttttgag cactggccct catatgtttt tgtgcagggc
    33181 ttgatgacaa ctaggaatca taccccctca acactggtta cactgccgag gacgccaaat
    33241 aatgatgtct agttcttctg ggagggttga gaggccgtca tacccgttac cctcccacag
    33301 ccaatctatg cctttggctg cagtcggcat gacctgtcca ggttcttacg agaataattg
    33361 aatgacagcc aatccaatgc agcacaaatt gtccgaactg tccgccttag ctataagagg
    33421 caactcagag gctagtaagc aagctatagg cagcatgcct attaaatctt ctataactaa
    33481 caggactgaa acctgttaca acgctgtccc cggctaaata agaaaaatgc attgccaacc
    33541 ggtactaatt atttgataaa tgtagtcgcg ctcggatggt gggccaagac cgaggttgta
    33601 cccccactcg caacggcgcg gtgtagcccc atggcaggta ttgtttcaag agagtgatgc
    33661 cgagtggctc accgcaacca gttgtatttc accgccactg cactactcag gataagcgag
    33721 tcgagtatct ctgcccaggt aatctcgact gtcaatgcca tcttatgcac ctgcgtccag
    33781 gaaaaaggca ggcgcctccc aaaagtggca tttatacccg gtaatactgt gattttctgg
    33841 tcaccatcga agttcccagg gctcgttgtc agaaaatgga caagctgggg tctcccttct
    33901 gctctcataa accttcaccc tcgcaaatca atagaatgcg atcatagcca gtatctctac
    33961 ttcaggaaac tcgattcgga gctatttgtg tctatttctt gttgtggtaa tgcttaccaa
    34021 catgttatta gaaacaattg aattcaagga ggtgtacttt ataatagggc cgaatagtgt
    34081 ccgcatagga tgaatacgtc cggctatttc catagcacat cttggttata tcctgtatac
    34141 ctgcaagctt attaaaagcg ccacggggta tccagggtaa acaagattct gctacctgtt
    34201 taggattcgg tacaagccga ctaggaaact catcgccgct tgcacggcgg tcctggctaa
    34261 ttctcagcaa acattcacac gacacagaaa cgtcccaggg gaagatgaat ctccccatta
    34321 cctgcccatt ctctgctaag cgcctctttc agatccctat gattgaaaaa cataaatagt
    34381 ccccaaaagc cacgcaattg acattcgaca ccgcgccccg catctcttta gtcccaatca
    34441 tctacacgcc ggcttctcgc tatcaagcaa tctcaacatg cagttccccc aggtcctcct
    34501 cctcgctttc gcagcggcag cctctgcggc caagttcaag ttcttcgacg accaaagctg
    34561 ccaagcctac gaccaatcct acatcaaggt cacctccgcc cagcttaaag acctcgtgat
    34621 ccagagctgg ccaaccacgg ccgcggattc ctgggactcg aacctcttcc tggacaagga
    34681 gaagtgccct cgcccctctg acaacaccgt caaatgggta cgttacatga tccccgtttc
    34741 gtttcacagc acccgtcagc ttccctgaag tttgaatcag tacgtgaaaa gctgacttga
    34801 attttctcaa tcatagattt ccgtcccaca gtggggaatt ggcagcccgt actcttcccc
    34861 ggcggtgcgg ttgcggtggc gtactacaag gagaccgata cctacagcct ttgcgatctt
    34921 ctggctgcta cccagtctaa cgggtaccaa ggattctgca tgtgtggtgg ccaacctgga
    34981 ctctgctgag tgtgggggaa gtaaggatct ttggataatg aatgctacac tccttaatgc
    35041 ttattataat ttatatacta ttttcaaagt ttcatgaaaa tgcttccatc ttttgtcatc
    35101 aaattctggt tcttatttgc tatattgcta aattatacaa taccataatt gaggccggtc
    35161 gtgacatgat gagagacgcg taggccggtg ggacacggcc tcatctgtat ctatgcgatg
    35221 atgaagggac ggacagcagc gtgctcgtac caggcaggca cccgcccttc aacactggct
    35281 tgccattgac cggtgtcgat aattaaatta tgctgctttt atacgcgtgc gacgcattcc
    35341 tcggcgccat ggtggaacgg gctattcgcc ggcatctgtg cgcttgatga cctaatcacc
    35401 agcttaaagc ttccgcccaa aattgctaca tccttccttc tcacccagac aacatgccca
    35461 tggtgactgg ggctcattga gtctgtctac aacaggtatg tattcgtgtt tcctacgttc
    35521 attgccggcg gtacatgcca atgcaggcag gaaggcgcgg ccactgcact tagaaaagtt
    35581 ttctcgcata acgggaaacc gcagcccgct gcagccatcc tgcccattgc attgcctacc
    35641 gccctcccgt gcactcttat gatgatcgac tttataacct tagaaccgtt gcgaatgacg
    35701 ccaattccgg cgcttgatca atgcttgtcc ttactacctg atgcacactt cactctcttc
    35761 gccgcctcat ttaacattgt gcctgtgccc acactaacac gcgtgcaaga atgagcagac
    35821 ctaccctcca cttcctccga ccgtatctca cccggggcat cgagcccgcc gtcaagcccg
    35881 aactcgcccg cgcctactgt gctttccaga gacggtttgc ccagaccatc gccgccgatg
    35941 cgtacacggg ccggcacgat gtcgagaagc agaagcggtt ggagcagctg cggaagatga
    36001 agagcctggg agagttccat cctcgattgg cacacgatgc caatggagaa cgcgtgtcgc
    36061 tcaaagcctt caatgagaag tacaagggcc tggacggggc ccaggttggc gagcgcgtgt
    36121 cggtgtttgg tatgttgggt ttcttccagt cacgctgcac ttgcagctaa catttctagg
    36181 cagggtgcga tcaatgcgca tgctaggctc caagttgatg ttcgttgata tcgagcgtga
    36241 ctgtcagagg ttgcagatca tgatagaggt caaaaagttg gacaatcatg acgacgctct
    36301 cgaggccttc aaggctttca aaaaactgtc gctcgcggcg actgggtgtg taagtaggac
    36361 agaaccttga ccatagtgca cgtctgactg tttcctagcc ttccatggac acgcgatcag
    36421 gacgtcaacc ggtcagctct ccctcttagc gcttcgtgtg ccccagatac tcgcaccttg
    36481 cctgcatcac ttgcctgaaa aggttgagaa tgccgaggtg cttgctcgga atcctcacgt
    36541 gcatcagctc actagctatg agcctggtca cattcttcgc ttgcgcgcca cggtctacga
    36601 ctctattcgg cagtatttgg ccaaaagcga cttcttggag gtggaaacac cgactttcga
    36661 tgtcaatgct ggaggtgcga tcgctcgacc gttcgagacc gttgcaaacg aactatcaaa
    36721 catgcctatt cgactgagga tagcaccaga gttgaacttg aaacgactca tcgttggagg
    36781 acaagacaag gttttcgaga ttggcaggtc cttcagaaat gaaggtgttg acaacactca
    36841 caatcctgag ttctctacct gcgagttcta cgaggttgga gccacactta cttcgctgat
    36901 cggaagaaca gaggagatga tctgtggcgt caaagaaatt actgattctc ttcgaccaac
    36961 tgagttccct tcgcttcaag agccagaagg ccttgacctc agccgcccgt tcgctcagct
    37021 gccattcatc caaacaatcg agaatgcctg tggtcgaaag ctgccagatt tatgttcgga
    37081 taccgcaacc aaggacgtct tgagcttttt cgacgatttg gacattgctg ttccgccgaa
    37141 cccgacgctc ccgcgcttgc ttgataccct cgccgagctt tacattgagc ctctttgcgt
    37201 caaccctact ttcattacac atcacccaga agctctttcg ccattgtcga aatcttatgt
    37261 gtgccccgaa accaatcaac gcattgcgtc acgcgtcgag ctgttcatca atggtcgtga
    37321 atacgtcaat gcctatgaag aggagaattc accttttgag cagcgacgca agttcatgca
    37381 acagttagag ttccagccag agtcagaaca aggcggccga gaagtcgatg agagctacct
    37441 ggaagtgttg gaatggggcc tgccaccgac cggtggctgg ggatgcggtc tcgaccgctt
    37501 agttatgctt tttgcgaaca agaagcgcat tgcagatgtc ttacctttcg gtacattgcg
    37561 caatgtggtc agtatcgcga agaacaagta a
//
