# Supplementary material for: A draft genome of the ascomycotal fungal species Pseudopithomyces maydicus (family Didymosphaeriaceae)
Source: bioRxiv preprint, doi:10.1101/2022.11.26.518055, version 1 (2022-11-29)
Supplement: Supplementary Results [file 518055_file09.zip › antiSMASH_download/contig_15.region003.gbk]

LOCUS       contig_15              21095 bp    DNA     linear   UNK 01-JAN-1980
DEFINITION  contig_15.
ACCESSION   contig_15
VERSION     contig_15
KEYWORDS    .
SOURCE      
  ORGANISM  
            .
COMMENT     ##antiSMASH-Data-START##
            Version      :: 6.0.1
            Run date     :: 2022-03-15 04:58:58
            NOTE: This is a single cluster extracted from a larger record!
            Orig. start  :: 2691939
            Orig. end    :: 2713034
            ##antiSMASH-Data-END##
FEATURES             Location/Qualifiers
     protocluster    1..21095
                     /aStool="rule-based-clusters"
                     /contig_edge="False"
                     /core_location="[2701939:2703034](+)"
                     /cutoff="20000"
                     /detection_rule="(Terpene_synth or Terpene_synth_C or
                     phytoene_synt or Lycopene_cycl or terpene_cyclase or NapT7
                     or fung_ggpps or fung_ggpps2 or trichodiene_synth or TRI5)"
                     /neighbourhood="10000"
                     /product="terpene"
                     /protocluster_number="1"
                     /tool="antismash"
     proto_core      10001..11095
                     /aStool="rule-based-clusters"
                     /tool="antismash"
                     /cutoff="20000"
                     /detection_rule="(Terpene_synth or Terpene_synth_C or
                     phytoene_synt or Lycopene_cycl or terpene_cyclase or NapT7
                     or fung_ggpps or fung_ggpps2 or trichodiene_synth or TRI5)"
                     /neighbourhood="10000"
                     /product="terpene"
                     /protocluster_number="1"
     cand_cluster    1..21095
                     /candidate_cluster_number="1"
                     /contig_edge="False"
                     /detection_rules="(Terpene_synth or Terpene_synth_C or
                     phytoene_synt or Lycopene_cycl or terpene_cyclase or NapT7
                     or fung_ggpps or fung_ggpps2 or trichodiene_synth or TRI5)"
                     /kind="single"
                     /product="terpene"
                     /protoclusters="1"
                     /tool="antismash"
     region          1..21095
                     /candidate_cluster_numbers="1"
                     /contig_edge="False"
                     /product="terpene"
                     /region_number="3"
                     /rules="(Terpene_synth or Terpene_synth_C or phytoene_synt
                     or Lycopene_cycl or terpene_cyclase or NapT7 or fung_ggpps
                     or fung_ggpps2 or trichodiene_synth or TRI5)"
                     /tool="antismash"
     CDS             complement(join(5164..5693,5811..5958))
                     /Name="input.path1.gene738"
                     /gene="input.path1.gene738"
                     /source="GlimmerHMM"
                     /transl_table=1
                     /translation="MWLLEKKRPSITQSSDASPSGSTIGNDATSQSPKYRLTNKLIDRA
                     CAYSGYKVGASFFVLSGAFYGSFVSAMSQQMKRIPGVGHTLISAQEVSGAWACITFSVP
                     AIFFATTAYRLERPAEITQALNDLSWMMTFMPFAPFIVQNWAFAFAVFMDRRAKPLYPA
                     LVGWVNLVSPILLGSGIAMHCVKHGPFAWNGALTFWLTAIVFGIQSVVNIWYTLVAIEK
                     DLD"
     CDS             join(7208..7304,7355..7594,7817..8005,8073..8455)
                     /Name="input.path1.gene739"
                     /gene="input.path1.gene739"
                     /gene_functions="biosynthetic-additional
                     (rule-based-clusters) p450"
                     /gene_functions="biosynthetic-additional (smcogs)
                     SMCOG1034:cytochrome P450 (Score: 182.9; E-value: 1.8e-55)"
                     /gene_kind="biosynthetic-additional"
                     /sec_met_domain="p450 (E-value: 2.1e-45, bitscore: 150.9,
                     seeds: 50, tool: rule-based-clusters)"
                     /source="GlimmerHMM"
                     /transl_table=1
                     /translation="MKKLLPVIQSHGKVLTKTIDAQIGSKDVAVVEVVSVFSKATLDII
                     GLITLGKELDTLGSKPSFQECYDLIFNQSPLSGLLTAVNTYIPLRSWLPLEANRSFVRA
                     NDVVKRILRHETSATTLTWAVHVLSTHPAIQKRLRDEIMTLPAGADPDFAEIEGLRYLN
                     NFCREVLRVYAPAVMIWRQAAKPVYIENVYIPAGTNVIVSPQVPQSHPHIWGDSAEKFE
                     PDRWDSLSPESASPYASQAFSSGPRVCIGKMLAMLEFKAILLDIVRKYSFEPTGEKLVL
                     ENYLTLRPRGGLRVKFRPIKA"
     PFAM_domain     join(7819..8005,8073..8392)
                     /aSDomain="p450"
                     /aSTool="clusterhmmer"
                     /database="32.0"
                     /db_xref="PF00067.22"
                     /db_xref="GO:0005506"
                     /db_xref="GO:0016705"
                     /db_xref="GO:0020037"
                     /db_xref="GO:0055114"
                     /description="Cytochrome P450"
                     /detection="hmmscan"
                     /domain_id="clusterhmmer_input.path1.gene739_0035"
                     /evalue="5.00E-44"
                     /gene_ontologies="GO:0005506: iron ion binding"
                     /gene_ontologies="GO:0016705: oxidoreductase activity,
                     acting on paired donors, with incorporation or reduction of
                     molecular oxygen"
                     /gene_ontologies="GO:0020037: heme binding"
                     /gene_ontologies="GO:0055114: oxidation-reduction process"
                     /label="input.path1.gene739"
                     /locus_tag="input.path1.gene739"
                     /protein_end="282"
                     /protein_start="113"
                     /score="150.8"
                     /tool="antismash"
                     /translation="HETSATTLTWAVHVLSTHPAIQKRLRDEIMTLPAGADPDFAEIEG
                     LRYLNNFCREVLRVYAPAVMIWRQAAKPVYIENVYIPAGTNVIVSPQVPQSHPHIWGDS
                     AEKFEPDRWDSLSPESASPYASQAFSSGPRVCIGKMLAMLEFKAILLDIVRKYSFEPTG
                     EKLVLE"
     CDS             10001..11095
                     /ID="input.cds740.1"
                     /Name="input.path1.gene740"
                     /Note="single-exon"
                     /gene="input.path1.gene740"
                     /gene_functions="biosynthetic (rule-based-clusters)
                     terpene: TRI5"
                     /gene_kind="biosynthetic"
                     /phase="0"
                     /sec_met_domain="TRI5 (E-value: 1.6e-31, bitscore: 105.1,
                     seeds: 3, tool: rule-based-clusters)"
                     /source="GlimmerHMM"
                     /transl_table=1
                     /translation="MSHSRHDSAASELSDLGNVSKEEYGKILSKFLADVDFYMPPFEYD
                     FSLETPVMAYFARQPNWPTHLTAKAVYMAKWMSTGLGMCYPFAEKDIQVAYGIHATYVL
                     FIDDIIHELGDALDEFEMRLVSGKPQKSPILQSLVDFLLDNNTYMGPYAAAMNTKATIE
                     FICGCIMERDYDGKVIPPVGAKKFPGYFREKTGYTEPYAHFCFPEAMFPEKEFLHVYMP
                     CIQDLIEFISYANDILSFYKESVVGDERLNYVCNVANTNGLSAVDALKKVCAEVTDNVL
                     TTRKVLKNYPEMVDTVDEFFRGYIAWYLNQKRYKLTDIVIKNANGEIFKLTPAEPTPLP
                     NKDVEEKKTIQLEGQALRATAVQA"
     PFAM_domain     10247..10969
                     /aSDomain="TRI5"
                     /aSTool="clusterhmmer"
                     /database="32.0"
                     /db_xref="PF06330.11"
                     /db_xref="GO:0016838"
                     /description="Trichodiene synthase (TRI5)"
                     /detection="hmmscan"
                     /domain_id="clusterhmmer_input.path1.gene740_0036"
                     /evalue="3.60E-30"
                     /gene_ontologies="GO:0016838: carbon-oxygen lyase activity,
                     acting on phosphates"
                     /label="input.path1.gene740"
                     /locus_tag="input.path1.gene740"
                     /protein_end="323"
                     /protein_start="82"
                     /score="105.1"
                     /tool="antismash"
                     /translation="MCYPFAEKDIQVAYGIHATYVLFIDDIIHELGDALDEFEMRLVSG
                     KPQKSPILQSLVDFLLDNNTYMGPYAAAMNTKATIEFICGCIMERDYDGKVIPPVGAKK
                     FPGYFREKTGYTEPYAHFCFPEAMFPEKEFLHVYMPCIQDLIEFISYANDILSFYKESV
                     VGDERLNYVCNVANTNGLSAVDALKKVCAEVTDNVLTTRKVLKNYPEMVDTVDEFFRGY
                     IAWYLNQKRYKLTDIVIKN"
     CDS             complement(join(12808..13048,13103..13200))
                     /Name="input.path1.gene741"
                     /gene="input.path1.gene741"
                     /source="GlimmerHMM"
                     /transl_table=1
                     /translation="MLATVGERDFYTANVAHKIAEHLNRLGRNEESIFMADGALNIWSV
                     DPSAHKNEIARTTFLKGRLFQATGRSQKASIAFKVACRLRKDITQEDRDMDSLTTKDFD
                     EIVAFWAR"
     PFAM_domain     complement(join(12889..13048,13103..13170))
                     /aSDomain="TPR_12"
                     /aSTool="clusterhmmer"
                     /database="32.0"
                     /db_xref="PF13424.6"
                     /description="Tetratricopeptide repeat"
                     /detection="hmmscan"
                     /domain_id="clusterhmmer_input.path1.gene741_0037"
                     /evalue="2.00E-09"
                     /label="input.path1.gene741"
                     /locus_tag="input.path1.gene741"
                     /protein_end="86"
                     /protein_start="10"
                     /score="37.6"
                     /tool="antismash"
                     /translation="YTANVAHKIAEHLNRLGRNEESIFMADGALNIWSVDPSAHKNEIA
                     RTTFLKGRLFQATGRSQKASIAFKVACRLRK"
     CDS             complement(join(16147..16339,16634..16796,16865..16880,
                     17102..17361,17553..17804,17951..17970,18025..18101))
                     /Name="input.path1.gene742"
                     /gene="input.path1.gene742"
                     /gene_functions="transport (smcogs) SMCOG1169:sugar
                     transport protein (Score: 49.8; E-value: 4.2e-15)"
                     /gene_kind="transport"
                     /source="GlimmerHMM"
                     /transl_table=1
                     /translation="MTRKYLGGSGERLTIWISIAASTVLIFYGYDQGCFIGAMSTIWTG
                     DIFGRPRQIIIGSTIIGVGAIIQTASYGVPQMMVGRIVAGLGTGMNTATAGVWQAETSK
                     MSSRGKLVIIQMDSPRLLIRKGKHEEALEVLAALEGHGATPDSASVRTQYNIIKDILDR
                     EHMNTYTWWELLSGKGPSGVLRRMVLGAWMQAMNQISGINIRAAQTACSTCWIIIAISL
                     GLSANGGNEYKLGIVAVSFFFVFFASFGMGVLGVPWLYPTDTLEDIDRFFETGPGLFVH
                     RNKLAVQLHRPAEFIEADERIATAQVEEAKQINEKHDVVETREAV"
     PFAM_domain     complement(join(16878..16880,17102..17361,17553))
                     /aSDomain="Sugar_tr"
                     /aSTool="clusterhmmer"
                     /database="32.0"
                     /db_xref="PF00083.24"
                     /db_xref="GO:0016021"
                     /db_xref="GO:0022857"
                     /db_xref="GO:0055085"
                     /description="Sugar (and other) transporter"
                     /detection="hmmscan"
                     /domain_id="clusterhmmer_input.path1.gene742_0039"
                     /evalue="6.80E-09"
                     /gene_ontologies="GO:0016021: integral component of
                     membrane"
                     /gene_ontologies="GO:0022857: transmembrane transporter
                     activity"
                     /gene_ontologies="GO:0055085: transmembrane transport"
                     /label="input.path1.gene742"
                     /locus_tag="input.path1.gene742"
                     /protein_end="204"
                     /protein_start="116"
                     /score="35.1"
                     /tool="antismash"
                     /translation="DSPRLLIRKGKHEEALEVLAALEGHGATPDSASVRTQYNIIKDIL
                     DREHMNTYTWWELLSGKGPSGVLRRMVLGAWMQAMNQISGINI"
     PFAM_domain     complement(join(17560..17804,17951..17954))
                     /aSDomain="Sugar_tr"
                     /aSTool="clusterhmmer"
                     /database="32.0"
                     /db_xref="PF00083.24"
                     /db_xref="GO:0016021"
                     /db_xref="GO:0022857"
                     /db_xref="GO:0055085"
                     /description="Sugar (and other) transporter"
                     /detection="hmmscan"
                     /domain_id="clusterhmmer_input.path1.gene742_0038"
                     /evalue="7.30E-13"
                     /gene_ontologies="GO:0016021: integral component of
                     membrane"
                     /gene_ontologies="GO:0022857: transmembrane transporter
                     activity"
                     /gene_ontologies="GO:0055085: transmembrane transport"
                     /label="input.path1.gene742"
                     /locus_tag="input.path1.gene742"
                     /protein_end="114"
                     /protein_start="31"
                     /score="48.2"
                     /tool="antismash"
                     /translation="QGCFIGAMSTIWTGDIFGRPRQIIIGSTIIGVGAIIQTASYGVPQ
                     MMVGRIVAGLGTGMNTATAGVWQAETSKMSSRGKLVII"
ORIGIN
        1 atagtgtaat cgacattctt ccacgtgaaa gtcgcctgag atttgatact cggggttgga
       61 ggaggacgca tgctctctgc ggcttccttg ttcagcgacg tttcgggatt aggaccgggt
      121 tcgtcgtcct cagagtagtc atcgtcggaa aagtcgttct cttcatcatc cacctgtggt
      181 cttctccgct tcggttttgg ggctaggttt cgtctgaaga tcgtgaccga cgcacttcct
      241 ttacctgggc ctcgtaactc catacctagc gcagtgacgc ccacaaaaaa caggaagaat
      301 gctgcgatga ttccgaagtt tcgccagagg tgcgacctcc gaaatccaaa tgagacttcc
      361 aaatagtctg cgccgcgaac gaaggaagcg ccgggcacac tgccctgcac ggtgcaagat
      421 tgatattgcg gttgcaccga tggcccttga gggacaagat ttccgccaac gcaggcaatg
      481 ttcaggccat caaattcgtt taccatgagg gactcgaaac agtactggat tgggttcaac
      541 caccgtagcc acgagaacca gtccttcatc tttttggggg aaggatgaag tccgtataga
      601 taacaagagc ttgcataccc aagcctgtaa gccttgttgc cgcgtccaga gaaggtgccg
      661 ttgctccgat agcccggaat gccgcgtaaa cagtcattgt aagcaggtac agaaacaaat
      721 tagcgacgag gaagtgcgat gctgtccgtt gaagtcctga catgaagtac actatcaagt
      781 tgaagattgt gacttgaatg aatagtaagg gaacatcgag gagggtttgg gcaagcgcgt
      841 aggctgaggg ccggtagaac gaaaaactct tgtgtttaat cagaagggga cgggcctcaa
      901 atgaagctac aatactatgt tagccgcagc aaaccataat caagggatga agggcatctt
      961 acgagtcagt tcagctagag cgaggagggc attgaaaagc agcataaaga agagcacccc
     1021 tccacgtaag aatatgccgt cagatgtttt cggcatatca aagaacagtg aaccgataat
     1081 gacagcttca aacaggacac cgccccattt tgcagctgga ttaaagttag caaaattccc
     1141 ggaagttgct ggagattaga cttactgaga gtttgggggt cacccttcaa aaccaacgcc
     1201 tgccgatgcg ctagaatcac gacctgtttc caataaggca gtgcatagtt tttggtttcc
     1261 gtagcactcg actgggcgtt catcctcttt tccatcatgc catacaactt tgcttcaaaa
     1321 tacgcaatat ccatatgatt gtattgccgc tgttcgcttg ctcggtaagc catggcaaaa
     1381 tctcgaggac ttcgtggtat ccactgctcg aaccctggac gtatcctccg ctggtgttcg
     1441 cttgataccg atgtcaagaa gtctgcactt gttgaccgtg cgggcatctc gaaccccaga
     1501 tctttgaagt actgcacagc agacttcgtg ggaccatagt aacaacactc gccaccatcg
     1561 ataagcaaga ctttatcgaa atagtcccac atgtcctcac tcgcttggta taggcccacg
     1621 gcggtggcaa tgcgtgcggt ggttgtcatc gaacgtagaa ttcggatata ttccaatgca
     1681 gcacttgagt caaggccccg agtaggatcg tcccagcact ggacggaggc ctttgtgacc
     1741 aaagcctcag caatagaaac tcgcctcttc tctccaccag acaccccctc gtgaattcgt
     1801 ttccgacaat ggtgtccacg gtgtgttcaa tccagaaaat cttggttgcc atctggaaga
     1861 agtcgctcac atagtcgtct cgagattcac cgtcctttct ggagtggctt gccggtgtgc
     1921 gagacttgag cgcgaacttc agcgtatcct tgactttgag tgtggaatag tgaaggtctg
     1981 cttctggagt gtaaagagtt tcgctgcgaa acttttcacc catcagctct gcgctctccc
     2041 cgccgtatgt gactttgccc tcaaccttct caaatcctcc ccgctggttc gcaagtagtt
     2101 ttagaaagga tgaaacacct gaccctggcc tgccaagcac gagaagcatc tcccccggtt
     2161 ggatacaacc ggtgaattta ttcagaatgg tcttggttcg cagtttcgcc tccccatccc
     2221 tgctgagaag gtctccgaga tagcgaggca agctgaggaa aacgtcacca actgttgatt
     2281 gtaccgagtt tcccagcgcc tggcccttga cggtgacgtt tttgaacact acaccaaggt
     2341 gtcttgttct ctcttcttct gatcgctttt gcctggtacg accaaaaatc cgatccatac
     2401 gtttatcgag ctccttcaca ttgatgtcct tctcactggt cgacggtttc ccatcgttga
     2461 ggttgctgaa ttttcgttgg tccatcgaaa gtagttgcgc catatcgtct tctgtagctc
     2521 tccgactgat agaaggcgca aaacgtgaac caaaagacat tctagaggtg gggttgaagg
     2581 ttgatgcggt cattcgcctc gaataggata tccatttcgg cctttgatcg gaaggtgctg
     2641 ttgtcgaggc tggacggtcg ccgcgaggtg acttggcgct ggatgagaag acactgagcc
     2701 tgctcttcct tcgtgatgcc accggttcat ctccattcat ctcttgctga ctctctgccg
     2761 gtgctttggc tttagatgag tgaaagctac tcctcccact tcgtgaggac accgtttcct
     2821 ctctattcgt cacttgcaga ctctctactg ttgttttggt tttagatgag agaaagctac
     2881 tcctacttcg tgaggacgcc gtttccactt cattcgtccc tggaatacga ggaagctcaa
     2941 agtcgtaggg catcgcagca ctcggtgttc tggaatcttc gggacccatg ttggaggaaa
     3001 cttgaaaggt tcagatatat taagtaaata ccactttaag aatcccggct tcaaaagagg
     3061 tggtatataa ttaggctggc gcgagggcct ggaaaattat agtatagccc caagaacgcc
     3121 tgcgtcgaaa gagttgaaat gattagggtg ggaaatgaat aaagttgtgg agttgcaagc
     3181 gccaggtgtt gataataata tcaacagtgg tgtctgtttc atcttctata tagcgcgaag
     3241 tctcttctgc gtgcaaaggt cgcgctccag tcactgcatc gcgctgctgt tgctcgtgtg
     3301 atggattagc gccgatgcta gatgtctgag gttgggttgt gaggttgatg aaacttgcga
     3361 aacagatatg gtttgctctg atacacggca gcatctcaat tttctggggt tccttgcaat
     3421 accccattgt actccacaca attaccgtga gaaatcactg caaaacacta caatgaaccc
     3481 ccccagatgg ccggcatatg ggtcactgag ctcggtgcgg ctgtcgatgc ggctgtcgat
     3541 gcagctgtcg atgcggctgt cgatgcggct gcacatgttc ctcgtacagg tctggcccgt
     3601 tccacgattt caccaacgtg atgaccaagg ctgttgttcc ttggacccag aagattcgct
     3661 ggctgcaagc acatgcttgt cgcatgacta tccggcgttg tcgttcccgt gatttatcaa
     3721 aagggcccat ttccaacgtt tcccttgtgc aaatccaaac aatccgtttc ggtcacagct
     3781 cttggaaacg aaaatggacc gctcagtgat tgagttgtgt ttctcacctt cgaccctgta
     3841 tcttgcattc tcattacata tggcgatgaa tttcctcatt tggcgtggtc tcgaacattt
     3901 gttcgacata acgtgtccga ctgactctcg tatccatgat ggcgaagaac ggtagcggga
     3961 gttcccggcg cactagctcg tcgagctgat accgatcatg tggcccaaaa gcgccgaaca
     4021 gcaccgttca tcgcgggtcc agataataaa ccatccaaac tcaaatcttg gttgctcacc
     4081 cttctaaatc tcaattagac tagcgttcgc agagggctgc attaacgcgc acgcgattct
     4141 gaaattcggt gtttcacgca caaatagact gttttcgaat gttgtcgaat gtgatcccat
     4201 tgtcacgtgc ttgtcgtaaa tccatagatc agaggggcaa catttgcgca cggtggagag
     4261 gtcctgccag aggtggcgcc agaggtggtg gaggtggtgg tggaggtggt ggattacagt
     4321 gtatgtgaca agcctcaaga cgctagccct atctagacta actctaaaca gaatagatct
     4381 agcctcagtg agagctagcg caactcgtac gccaaatcag aacttcgacc cgaaaatgac
     4441 ctcagcatct ctactaaaaa tcatgtccag gtgcgacttt caaaaacagt ctatttgtat
     4501 ataaaaagct gcttctgttt ggtcagccca taccccctgc agccgctagc ctgatcaagc
     4561 tttttgaagg tcaggcagat tattaccgat atccccaccc attcaccacg tgggcagcct
     4621 aatagatacg gacaaagggg gaatcacaaa gagcggtgta ggtaatagag tgggagagtt
     4681 cgtactatct tacatagcat cggaagcaga tctctaatgc caagagtcac atgacggcag
     4741 ctcagctgga gtggacatga cactacgact cgcatagtta acgccatcca aaaccagtgg
     4801 acccaacatg atacatcgca gcgcatgagc caccaaagta gtcacatatt gtacatatgc
     4861 atcactatta ttcatcgttt gttttcgagc ggtgagttag ctggttactg gttatgtagg
     4921 tatcaacaat gagaagatga cgatgcacct cattccgact taataatatt ctgcagttgt
     4981 tatgtgcagt actggtgatt gattccatta cgtatcaatt gatctgagtc attatgatca
     5041 cactttgata tatgcggtaa cactgaatgc aatattaaaa aaaaaaaaag tctctcattc
     5101 gattactaca tgtatggatt accgcttgct ctcctcatct gtatgtgtgc accctgaaga
     5161 gagctaatct aggtccttct caatagccac caacgtgtac cagatattca caacgctctg
     5221 aatcccgaaa acaatagccg tcaaccagaa cgtcaatgcc ccattccacg caaacggccc
     5281 gtgctttaca cagtgcattg ctatgccaga ccccaataga atcggagata cgagattgac
     5341 ccatccgacg agcgcaggat acaacggctt ggccctcctg tccatgaaca ccgcaaatgc
     5401 gaaagcccag ttttgcacaa tgaatggagc aaagggcatg aatgtcatca tccagctcag
     5461 atcgttcagt gcttgagtga tctctgctgg tcgctccagc cgataagccg tcgttgcgaa
     5521 gaagatggca ggtaccgaga aagtaataca ggcccaggct ccagagacct cttgtgccga
     5581 gatgagggtg tggcccacac cgggaatgcg cttcatctgc tgggacatgg ccgaaacgaa
     5641 ggaaccgtag aaggcgccag agaggacgaa gaatgatgct ccgactttgt agcctacatt
     5701 atgcttgtgg taatgtgcta caacttgctc tgcatcgagc gatggtgctg cgggtgggaa
     5761 gttgcccgag gcgatgaaaa atataaagga gaacgaggtg aagagaagac cgctgtaagc
     5821 gcaagcgcga tcgatgagct tgttggtaag gcggtacttg ggcgactggg atgtagcgtc
     5881 gttgccaatg gtcgaaccag agggcgaagc atcgctcgac tgggtgatgg aagggcgctt
     5941 tttctcaagg agccacattt ttgtgtgaaa tgatgaacag attgatgaga gaaactgaat
     6001 ggagatctga tgagcgacat ttaatagaaa atcgccgcct tataaaccat tcaaaaggga
     6061 tcagcactac gagtcgtcta gttctcagga tgcactacgc ccagtcagtc ggtcaggcgg
     6121 aggagctctc tcacctcact agcctgggat ctcttctagg cacgttcgga gtccccacac
     6181 aaccccaaca tgatacggaa acgaaacaaa actcgctgag aaaattcccg aaacatttaa
     6241 ttcgtcttgg tggagtgcca gaatccatac tggagaaaca cagaataaac aatacaacct
     6301 caatcaaatg tcatgctcac gagaaacacg ggattgccaa gcagaaaaag aaaagccacc
     6361 cagttttctc tagcgggatt gatcattccg agcacatgag taatgcgctt agtggagttg
     6421 tgttctaggc gcgatgtttc actactaaac gttccgggta acttgcccca aatcgtgtta
     6481 tagaattgcc gaagacttca aacaatcgca gacacgtgct taatgatctc tttcgagatc
     6541 gcgtcaaagt gtagagaaaa gatgcggtga gaatagtact aaatgattaa aagaccttga
     6601 ccagcctttc gaaggaaaag ttcaatcaac actatttgcg atgtatctac agacttgcct
     6661 cgccctctct gctgcagagc tcttcactct tatgctcatg catggagctc tatctatatc
     6721 tgatatcttt ttctcttttg ccatcttatt ctctcttcag tatcttacca taaatcttta
     6781 ctacatctgc atctatccat tctttgtttc cccctgcgcc acatcccagg accaaaagat
     6841 caccatcctc tcattggtca aaccctcaac caataccgcg caaacgggcc atacgagttg
     6901 tatctcgcat ggagtcagaa gtggccaact gcacccttca ttcgttacat ttcctttgga
     6961 aataccgaga cacttctggt caacagcttg aaagcacacc aggaagttct atctacgcaa
     7021 tgctactctt ttgtaaaacc tcccttcttc gctcgcatcg tgggcgaggt gaccggaatg
     7081 ggcctggttt ttgcagaggg tgatgaacat aaaaagcaaa gaaaattgct gaacggtacg
     7141 atctcttctt tgtaaggttt ttctggctcg ttgctaattc cttcgaggca ttttttcaat
     7201 ccccaacatg aagaaacttt tgccggttat ccagtcacat ggcaaagtac tcacaaagac
     7261 catcgacgcg caaatcggct ccaaggatgt cgcggtagtt gagggtaagt gcatagcttc
     7321 ctgaacgtat acgagtacct acaacattga acagttgtat ctgtgttctc gaaagcaacg
     7381 ctcgacatca ttggcctcat taccttgggc aaagagctcg atacccttgg ctcaaagcca
     7441 tcattccaag aatgctacga tcttatcttc aaccaatcgc cactctctgg ccttctcacc
     7501 gcggtcaaca cctatattcc actgcgaagc tggcttccgc ttgaggcgaa cagatccttc
     7561 gtcagggcga atgatgtggt caaacgcatc ctacgtgagc agattcgcga ccggcaatac
     7621 gagatggcca ccagaaagaa ggcaccggcg aattcctcgc taccaatcag ccgcgatgtt
     7681 cttacctact tgcttgaagc gcaatcggct aaagcccagt ggtccgaaga agacctctta
     7741 ggatatgcat gtcttcactt catcacttat tccttcaatg ctaacaattc ccagctcttg
     7801 aacttcatgt ccgcaggcca tgagacttcg gctaccactc tcacttgggc ggttcacgtc
     7861 ctatccactc accctgccat ccagaaaagg cttcgtgatg aaatcatgac cctccccgca
     7921 ggcgctgacc ccgatttcgc cgagatcgaa gggcttcgct atctcaacaa cttctgccgc
     7981 gaagttctac gtgtctatgc ccctggtacg tctctccctc gctccttccg cggagcaaac
     8041 tgccgcggag taaactgacg cgatgttcac agctgtcatg atctggcgcc aagcagctaa
     8101 gcccgtgtac atcgaaaacg tctacattcc cgcgggcacc aacgttatcg tctcgcccca
     8161 agtacctcag tcccaccccc acatctgggg agactccgcg gagaagttcg aaccagaccg
     8221 ctgggactcc ctctcgcccg aatcagcttc tccctacgct tctcaggctt tcagcagcgg
     8281 gcctagggtg tgcattggca agatgctggc catgcttgag ttcaaggcta ttctgttgga
     8341 tattgtgagg aagtactcat ttgagccaac tggagaaaaa ttggtgttgg agaactacct
     8401 gacattgagg ccgaggggcg gcttgagggt gaagttcagg cccatcaaag cgtgaatggg
     8461 caagcgcgaa atcccgtgaa agtgcgctgg acgccgaagt tgggatatgg taataggttt
     8521 gatggcggga atgattctac tttgttacat aattttcata ttttctaatc gtcaactcaa
     8581 ccgcatatgc gatacacaca atttctgcac tcttctcaca gtaaactcaa tctcattagc
     8641 cttatgcgag atacacgtgg aaatacgcct cacaacatgc caatcactgt catggtacaa
     8701 agctaccgtg tatgtggaag atctgccgca ttagccgaca atctctcaaa tctgtaaatg
     8761 catattcagc ggttccattt cttcgcgaca gcttccacaa atgttgccag taagaccata
     8821 atgcattagc cgataacctt gggtgtgcgg acaattgccc agctgttgta gatctgcatt
     8881 atctctttta gagaatgttt tgagtcagac tctggcttgg ttctcatgtt tcatcttaag
     8941 ctttttcggg tctaatttag cgtgccgcac cggacgatct tccggtttct aggcccttcg
     9001 ttctaaatcc cgcaaatagt cgcctattag cgtcgggaac gaaaacaacc gatggaccct
     9061 ttcattcact catcacatgt ttacttcacc cacccgcgca atttcacatg atacacgtgc
     9121 aattcaatct ttcgattagc ctcacaagaa cctgtacagg tatgccgact ctgtgttttc
     9181 cgtatcttca attcatgtgg caagaacctg tacaggtcat gtcaaatcta gctaaagaca
     9241 gaccagacgc aacaaatcta ataataatga gtactagaac aattcactca atatgagacg
     9301 ataaatgtta ttgacgagag cgcggggcgt atgttaggac ggtagcgtac gggtagatgg
     9361 tcggatgata cacgtgcagt ttgatttctc gcaccttctt cggtgttcca caattttcac
     9421 aaggcacaat cacatttgag acctaacgag aatgaatgcg aacagcattc gttccatagt
     9481 gggcatggtg tgttcccagg tggagcagcc aagcggcgga accttatgtt tccaaaggcc
     9541 cgatcgcacg gtttgccgat tgtgagtatc tcgttgttga aacaccgttg ataaccgcgc
     9601 gcctcttaga tcgacgcgaa gatacctgaa tgagtcaatt aacgagctac ttttccgcgc
     9661 cgtatatcgc cgtgtatcat agcacgtgcc tttgatttcg gtcactggtt gcccagatct
     9721 gttgaatcgt tttggttcaa acgaaacgtg ttggaatcat aacatttgac aattattgcg
     9781 gcatggtgta tcagttactg taggatcggg cttctttcgt gttccagatc tgtatcgtta
     9841 tcttttgatc gaagttagtg atggggccaa tggtgcacag aaatgatata aacccatcgc
     9901 agaatgtact ctcaagcttc taaatcagaa tcatcacaac ttacacatca atcctcttca
     9961 taatacctta atatcactgt tcagagttca gtttttcaaa atgtctcact cccgccacga
    10021 ctccgctgcc agcgagctct ccgatttggg caatgtctcc aaagaagaat atggaaagat
    10081 cttgtccaaa ttccttgcgg atgtcgactt ttacatgcca ccgttcgagt acgacttttc
    10141 ccttgaaact ccagtaatgg cctactttgc gcgtcagccc aactggccta ctcacctcac
    10201 ggccaaagct gtctacatgg ctaaatggat gtccaccggc cttggaatgt gctacccctt
    10261 tgccgaaaaa gacatccaag ttgcatacgg catccacgct acctatgtcc tcttcattga
    10321 cgacatcatc catgagcttg gcgacgctct tgacgagttc gaaatgcgtc ttgtgagcgg
    10381 caagccccag aagtccccga tcttgcagtc attggtcgat ttcctcctcg ataacaacac
    10441 atacatgggg ccatacgccg cagccatgaa cacaaaggcc accatcgaat tcatctgtgg
    10501 ttgcatcatg gagcgcgatt atgatggcaa ggtcatcccg ccggtcgggg ccaagaagtt
    10561 cccaggctac ttccgagaga agaccggcta tacggagcca tacgcgcact tctgcttccc
    10621 cgaggcaatg ttccccgaaa aggaattctt gcacgtctac atgccctgca ttcaggacct
    10681 cattgagttc atcagctacg ccaatgatat cctttccttc tacaaggaat cggttgtcgg
    10741 tgatgagcgt ttgaactatg tctgcaacgt cgcgaacaca aatggattga gcgccgtcga
    10801 cgctttgaag aaggtctgcg cggaggtcac ggacaatgtc ctgactacac ggaaagtgct
    10861 caagaactac ccggaaatgg tggatacagt tgacgagttc ttccgtggat acatcgcttg
    10921 gtacctgaac cagaagaggt acaagcttac ggatatcgtc atcaagaatg ccaacggcga
    10981 gatcttcaaa ttgacccccg cagagcctac acctctgcct aacaaggacg tcgaggagaa
    11041 gaaaacgatc caattggagg gacaagccct ccgtgccact gctgtgcagg cgtaatggat
    11101 ctgattgagt ttttgatttt ctataacccc aacgcgtttg cttactagca ttaaatgact
    11161 caggctggtt cctttgtagc agcagatact taactaatat accctttttg acttggagtt
    11221 tttctctctt tgaatgtgct tcttgagtga gaaaactaga cgatctttgc caccagacac
    11281 acagtagctg attttggtat ggcctcctct tcccatttgt tcaaaagcct gccatatttg
    11341 gaaaccagtc aaagataatc cttcggataa taatcacatt atggcggatc tttcgaaaat
    11401 tgtcacaaga agaatatttc agagctctct caaaagtcag tcaggcggcc tctttttgag
    11461 gcggctcacg cgggaaatca tgcggaatac tgtccatgta cagggaaaat tgaattcaag
    11521 tgagatgctg aacgcagagt agacaattga aaagtgtaat aaagcattaa aagaataggc
    11581 aatcactagt atcaagccat aatattcata aataaatctg tgctgttaga gcttacctat
    11641 ttatgaagta tctataactt gttcgagtct taagagcaat atacaataca agagagcata
    11701 ttacactcta aagactggtt gtgaggtggc tcggcacgtc acgcgactta ctgcgtgccc
    11761 cgcactatct tagcacgata ctgccagcag gctggacacc ttcgaccttg ccaatattgg
    11821 atataagaca gctgcagctt attacagcac gatgccctct aaatcagagt gagtgacacc
    11881 aatttataaa accatacctg gcctcgagta ggttcatctc tgatatctac gtaagaacag
    11941 tgaagccatt gcctgaggct aataaatctg ctacgatcct gccgccaatc cgggcttgta
    12001 tcttcgacat ggacggactg ctcatcaatt ccgaagatat aattaccatt tgcacgaatc
    12061 agcttcttaa caagtacggt agacctgctt ttacgcggtc gattcgagtc cagcttatgg
    12121 gcgtcccgga ctcaacaaat ggcgaaatat tccataattg ggccaagctg cccattcccc
    12181 gcgaacagtt cgctcaagag ttgagagaac aaatgcactc tcagtttcgg aactgcgagc
    12241 cattgcctgg tgcacacaag cttctttttg gtctcagtca tgcggaaaat tccgcaggga
    12301 acaagatcaa gctagccctg gcgtctggta gtaagagtcg aaatttcgaa atcaagactt
    12361 cgagaccgga gacgaagcag ttgttagact tcttccaacc tagctaccgg gttctgggag
    12421 atgacgcacg agtgcaacag ggtcgcggga agccggcgcc tgacatatat ctagctgcgt
    12481 tgcaatcatt gaattcggcg tccgacttag aggaggccat tatgcctaat gagtgtttag
    12541 tatttgaaga tagtgtggta ggagtagagg ccggaaaacg cgcggggatg cgggtcgttt
    12601 gggtgccgca ccaagatgta gcggctgagt atgagaacaa gcagaaggag gtgttaactg
    12661 gaagaatggg aatgaatacg ctcggaaatg gtgggcaatc ggaggaagtt gatgacggct
    12721 ggactgagat tatatccagt ctagaaaact tcgactatag aaagtatgga attgaggtta
    12781 tatgatattc tgaacaatca agacttatca tcgagcccaa aaagcaacta tttcgtcgaa
    12841 atccttcgtg gtcaaactat ccatatcccg atcctcctga gttatatcct ttctcaggcg
    12901 gcatgcaacc ttgaaagcaa tggaagcctt ttgactcctg cccgttgctt gaaacaagcg
    12961 acccttgaga aaggttgtgc gagcaatctc attcttgtgt gcacttgggt caacagacca
    13021 gatgttgagt gccccatcgg ccatgaagct aagaaaaatt tagagctact ttcacttatc
    13081 tctttacaca aggaatactc acatcgattc ttcattccga cccaagcggt tcaagtgctc
    13141 ggcaatcttg tgagcgacat tcgcagtgta aaaatctcgc tcacccaccg tcgcgagcat
    13201 atggcgcatt gcacgctgat gatacgcaaa actctcatcc aaccgatttt gtacaccacg
    13261 aaggctacca agtgcataca gaatcaatcc tgtcctgact gactctctgt cttctttgcc
    13321 taacgctctt tctctacccg caagggcctc caaaagaagc tcatcacact cttccagctt
    13381 tccttgtgca agaagggacc agccaaggtt agcctcgcca gaccgcggca catagttacc
    13441 aagagcttta agaatccgta gcgcttgctt gatatccgtt tcgccttctt cgtaccgttt
    13501 atcctgaatg cgtgagatgc ctcgctctgc gtatgcgagg tataatctct cgtcagcagt
    13561 tcccagccca ctacatattt cggaaactag agcgaaagat aattctttgt aagtgcgact
    13621 tttgtcgaat tcgcttgtat ccatggaaat agatcctagg caaaaatata tgtctgcaag
    13681 cagggagtct cgatccgggt gcatggaaga ctcgcagatg ctgcgagcgg tctcaaaaaa
    13741 gccatcgaaa tcttttgttc tgccacgttc tttctgatac ctagttgaat tgagttaaag
    13801 agcaaagtag cagcttacag actttaaacg taccacgcag cctcattcaa caactttgca
    13861 aaatgtaact tggtagcttc tgagagacca gctatcgctg gccaaagttg gtgtaatctt
    13921 aaaacgtgag ggtatatcgc cgcacaagca ggccacctcc cgacgtgtag tctgccgcca
    13981 cttgatttgg gctgaggcaa ttctggctct ttcgatggtt ttggcatggc tgatggccag
    14041 ctcgcccaaa gagttcgtac tatcagatcg aacatgaatc gtttcttcac atcatccatc
    14101 gttgccatga ttacatcctg tacgattcta tggaccgata gttgatgtcg tagcttatct
    14161 ctttgaacaa gagatgactg cagaagatca gtgcgagcct caacgtaggc actcttcttg
    14221 agttgcgcgc tatccgaaag taacaccgct gacgcttcaa tcaacagatc ttctccaatg
    14281 aagtcgggat cgagaaacga aattatttcc aacagctgtc gagcgagagg tttcagtttc
    14341 tcaaacgccc aaacagtgga aagagagtga ggatatggga tcaagtcagc atcgaacttt
    14401 atctcataca ggttggcatg ttcttcatga tctgtataca gttcaagaaa ttcggacaag
    14461 gtcagctcat gtcgacgaat gattcctgcc atctgtgata tagccaatgg cacaccgcct
    14521 agcgcctcgg agatcttttt cgcagtgttg gcttcagatt cgtcagtaaa gttcgtcaga
    14581 tggttgaaca gggacaaacc atcttgctgt gttaatggtc cgagatccag acctgatgtc
    14641 cttccagtga acatacactt agccaatgga tcacggctag tgatgaggat tgatccactg
    14701 ccctgtggcc aatagtccgc caggatcatc ggatcatctg cgttgtcgaa cacaagcagc
    14761 caggtcgctt cgggactcgc ttgaccagat tgattaagct catcataccc agataggtgt
    14821 cttcgaggat tggagagcca cccttttacg atctctctgc tgacaacctg actcttgcaa
    14881 tccgatgagt cttcaagtcc caatgccaat gaaatttgct ggtattgatg attgagcttc
    14941 gaaatctcat ctgccgtcac ccaaaacacc gcatcaaaag cagctctatg acggcgggtg
    15001 aattcacgag ctatttcggt ctttccaatt cccccattcc acaaagtgca aactgtttta
    15061 gagccgtatt tgatgctgtc accgtgctct tcgaaggcag gagctcggct gcaagacgct
    15121 ctaagatgtc ttcacggccg cagaagttct catttttcga attcgcgttg agcaacacgc
    15181 aaggcagttg aacggattta cagggctcgg gttttgggga cacaggatat aataactcga
    15241 accctgaaag tgtagttctt tctgttgctt tatccgaagg gtgttctgtg actgtattga
    15301 aatcaggctc ggtggcgagc caatctttgt caacaagcga ccagtcttct ggtaaggcgg
    15361 ttccagtact gagcttaaat gtaagtggta ggactgattt gaggcatcta caggggtgcg
    15421 tcttactcaa tgccctcttg agaggcgttg accggagcgc gcaggacctg gaggtgacca
    15481 gtggccatag aattcgctgc cgtttccatc gatgcaggtg tacaaagcgc caaatatctc
    15541 aagatcagat aggaacggtg tagactgagt gggctgttga tgaatgattg agttccaaga
    15601 ttagaaatgt ggggcacggg gcttacatat gcagacgatg gttacactgc ctgaacagcc
    15661 gcatatggac agaagccttt catgatagag tcagcaccat atatgtctgc gaatctgttt
    15721 gataaatgcg gtgtcgctac gtgacatgcc tattgagaat gcgctcaatc atggcgctcg
    15781 tagagaaatg caatccaaca aagtgactgg aaaccttgtc acttcattca ttcaatcatc
    15841 atcgtccgtc agtcattcaa tcatcgtcat caggcagtca ttcaattata gtcgtgaaaa
    15901 tattctatgc tttctacaac ttgtcctagc cttgagtgca tcatacaaga gggcatagaa
    15961 ccccaccaac tctctaagag ctgtcttaat attcggcgag accacgtgca ataggcgaga
    16021 aagaaaaggt atctattcgc aatgagtgac catgttccat ttaagggttt attcaggcac
    16081 tttttgtaca agcaatagtt ctcgttgaag atggataatt cggagaccat cttgtttcta
    16141 tgctgctcag acagcttccc ttgtttcgac cacatcgtgc ttttcgttga tctgcttggc
    16201 ttcttcaacc tgggcggtgg ctatgcgttc atcagcttca ataaactctg ctggtctgtg
    16261 aagctgaaca gcgagcttgt tgcggtggac aaagaggcct ggaccggtct cgaagaagcg
    16321 gtcaatatct tccaatgtac tacgtgctat tagcgtttta aattacacca gatattaatt
    16381 ttgcataccg gtttgcagtt tcaggataga agaaataagt gataggtatg aacgagcagc
    16441 aaatcacggc ccagatgatc caaaacttcc agccaatgtt ttggattccc ggaagcgtga
    16501 cctgcacgac ggcgtagttc attatccaat tagtgctcat ggctaatgat gcacccttgg
    16561 tccgcatctc gagcgcattg attctgccta tgttagttgt tggtatgatt gatacaggcc
    16621 tctctatacg tactcggtag gatatagcca gggcacacca agcacaccca tgccaaaact
    16681 agcgaaaaat acaaagaaga acgatactgc gacgatgccc aatttgtact catttccacc
    16741 attagctgag agcccgagcg agatagcaat gatgatccag caggttgagc atgcggctgc
    16801 agataccatc atgacctttc atctgttagc taacaaacag ctgaaatatg tgaagagttc
    16861 ttactttgcg ccgcccgtat ctttcaatga cgaagtatgc cagacaggca aagacaaggt
    16921 aatcgacgga acctgcagct gccaagattc gactcaataa ttctgagatg cccagtgcgt
    16981 tgatgaatat gtagctcatg tagtaactgg tgacctaaac attgtcagct gagcctaatt
    17041 caacaattca tctgattcta tctcctttga acggtctaca tctcatcgat tcacaactta
    17101 cattgattcc agaaatttga ttcatcgcct gcatccaggc acccagaacc atccttctca
    17161 agacaccgct gggtcccttg ccagacagca gttcccacca tgtgtaggtg ttcatatgtt
    17221 cgcgatccaa aatatccttg atgatgttgt actgtgtgcg aactgatgcc gaatcggggg
    17281 tagcaccatg accctcgagc gcagccagga cttcgagcgc ttcttcatgc ttgcctttgc
    17341 gaatgagaag acgaggcgag tctgggagaa atgggcaaag ggcgtaaatg caaaatgtga
    17401 agaagagctg gaaggctaat ggaaatcgcc aggcaatgtc gcgtggtgcg aacgagaaag
    17461 ccagagttag ccagttactg attgagaatc cagtgatgca gttggctgct tccggtcagt
    17521 agcctaatca tagaagttca gagaaaacat acccatctga attataacca atttccctct
    17581 gctgctcatc ttgctggtct cggcctgcca cacccctgct gtagcggtgt tcatgcctgt
    17641 tcccaatccg gcaacaattc gcccgaccat catctgcggc acgccataac tcgctgtttg
    17701 gatgatcgca ccgacaccga taattgttga tccaatgatt atttgtcgtg gccgtccgaa
    17761 aatgtcacca gtccagatgg tggacatggc gccaatgaag caccctatgt tgtatatcga
    17821 agtcatcacg ccctgtcgaa aagtcaacat agtcctcgat ccagaactaa agccctcacc
    17881 tgcatgttgg ccgaggggtg accaaatgtt tcaagaaaat tctcactgat gataacattg
    17941 ccaaacacac cttggtcgta accgtagaag ctgaaacctg gtcagtcgct cgatttttct
    18001 caaggttgat agcgcacgcc ttacatcaag acggtgcttg cggcaatact gatccatatc
    18061 gtgagccttt caccagaccc accaagatat ttgcgtgtca tggccaagta tatcgattat
    18121 tgtgtagatg tctacttcgt tgtcgcgtgg cggtaagtag tcaaagtcac gatgaacgtt
    18181 ggagacccgc agggatgcgc tgcgggtatc gtaccacgga tcgaccgtac cccgacgctc
    18241 atcccacatc ttatacacac cgcaaatcca cgacctcgga tatattgttc ctcacatctt
    18301 tcgcatccct ttagtccgtg cgtaataatg aacgagttag atggcgctta tacattgctt
    18361 gtgccttgtt cttgtttccc cataccccgg aatacacata gctcaggaca tttaacccca
    18421 gaggcccaca tcgtctctca aagtgattcg ttccgaggcg cggcccgaag tcgcttgcat
    18481 cgcacttgcg gaaatgatct ccaaatcgtt gcatgcacgc gacacctaga cctgttgttg
    18541 aggtgaggcc tgcagatgac gatgtttgcc gtgggtgtag ttgagactta gcggtaataa
    18601 ttccccacgg gatgcctagc taggcaaaga cgatgcttgg tgtggggtct gggtgttagc
    18661 ggggagggaa tgtttaccga ggtggactgg ggtgaaggaa tgttgggcga gtgcggggag
    18721 gtacatgcct tagcttatat ttaccgtctg taatattttc ttatgaacga aaacaagcat
    18781 gatcttgcag ctctcgagga agtgatattt ctgcaacttt tgttttgtgt ggaaatatta
    18841 attagcttgt caactaagta aacagacaac caagctagtt acgtgcgtaa ttcatccaat
    18901 accattttgc tctaaggaaa gcatatacat cagtcatcct actatataca ggattgctgg
    18961 tcgatattat attcatcaca atatattatt cactctgtgc tagatagagc tatagtactc
    19021 atacgcttca ggggaacatt tccagacgcg tgtaccggct aaaaatgtac acgtagatac
    19081 gaaaggaaaa atttcaagcc agaaaagata tttgactgac tactgtaatg ttcatactta
    19141 tttgtctact gtgggataga gcgatgcatt ctaatgatcg attccatttt tcgccggcag
    19201 atgggtgaat gactgtcgtc aacttttcct atgttaccta tagcttcgca gagattttac
    19261 ttgaattcta tcggacgatt tgtcgtatca gaaaagtaca tggtctaacc tatagacaaa
    19321 ggctgcttcc ctgccctgca aactagatga gcatttgtaa gtggaaaggt taacatagaa
    19381 ctgataatta gctcggttga tggttttcga aattcacaaa gaaaagggtg acctaagttt
    19441 cgatacagaa atagttactc acatcatatc aactttccaa tctaaaactt taagatttct
    19501 caaagataaa agataaaaga tatcatggac tctttccctt tgaatcgacg acttgccgct
    19561 ataggatgaa tcccaaggct ccaatttcca acaataaaac ggtgcactac actctcatat
    19621 ggcataagat aaaatacaaa aaggcttcta catctccccc atccccaaac cagcagcccc
    19681 tgatgaccta ccccctcccc tctcccgcct ttcacctcac gcacccgccc tcctgcccct
    19741 tagcccaaca ccaagcctcc acaccctccc ccactgatac ataaatctcc acaccacacc
    19801 acacctcacc actccatcac ctcaccactc catcacacca cccctccacc atgccaccct
    19861 caaccacacc aaccacgtca ccaccaacta ctcaaccacg ccccaccccg acgaccatgg
    19921 ccacccaaac atcaacgcct ctccccacac ccacacacac acccacaacc cccatcccct
    19981 ctccgctagc cctcccctcc ctccccaccc tcaaatcggc ctactccccc caccgcacgc
    20041 acctccaaac cacctcccgc accgccctct ccgagatccg cgcctccacg aacctccccg
    20101 ccatcaccct cgcgcactcg ctcgcccgcg tccgcttgca caccgtggat cggcatctag
    20161 ctgggttatc tcgggatatc cgggctttta gctatgcggt cgagcagggg ggcggtgtgc
    20221 ggcggaagac ggatggagat ggagatgcgg agaacacgca cacgcacacg cacacgcaca
    20281 tgctggaggg ggtggggtgg tgagctccag tcaagatggt gggaatcaag ctaggggagg
    20341 tctcgctcgg ggaagtggta ttaatgctgc taaagacggc acagcacatg cagatggaag
    20401 tagagatcgt ctctccgacc tcgtcctcct gcacgacgca gtcacgttcc acagcgccgc
    20461 cacatccgaa gtcgaagacg tgaagaccga cttgcggatt gcgacaaata ggcggaagat
    20521 ggaggttgta gaagggcgtg tcaggggcgt tagtctcggg ggcgacactg tagtcaaggg
    20581 cggaggtggg atttcggcgg gggatgggac ggcgcgggag agcagcaccg taggtgcaaa
    20641 gaaaatatcg gcagaagacg tgggcgagat gtcgttggaa tccatggcga agctgttatc
    20701 gctctcggtg gaggaagtcg gtaagattcc tcgggagcgg ctggcgaaga tggtggagac
    20761 gcagcgggtg gttgatgagg ttaggaggaa gattggggaa atccggaggg tggttggggg
    20821 gagggggaga ggaggcggac gtggtgatgc gatgtgtgta gaatggcgtc tagaccgtta
    20881 gcaaagtgct gcgtcgtggg aaccagagtg ttgcgaccat gcgagattat gtcgatgcac
    20941 tggacgatgc tttgtttaga aggcaaacta aatggcgagc aatagaaacc tggctatttc
    21001 aaaaattcac aatggtacag ccgcgtcatt aaacgaatga attaaatatg cattatggat
    21061 atcaaccaac caacccggtc ccctaaccta accta
//
