# Supplementary material for: A draft genome of the ascomycotal fungal species Pseudopithomyces maydicus (family Didymosphaeriaceae)
Source: bioRxiv preprint, doi:10.1101/2022.11.26.518055, version 1 (2022-11-29)
Supplement: Supplementary Results [file 518055_file09.zip › antiSMASH_download/contig_4.region004.gbk]

LOCUS       contig_4               21263 bp    DNA     linear   UNK 01-JAN-1980
DEFINITION  contig_4.
ACCESSION   contig_4
VERSION     contig_4
KEYWORDS    .
SOURCE      
  ORGANISM  
            .
COMMENT     ##antiSMASH-Data-START##
            Version      :: 6.0.1
            Run date     :: 2022-03-15 04:58:58
            NOTE: This is a single cluster extracted from a larger record!
            Orig. start  :: 2306176
            Orig. end    :: 2327439
            ##antiSMASH-Data-END##
FEATURES             Location/Qualifiers
     protocluster    1..21263
                     /aStool="rule-based-clusters"
                     /contig_edge="False"
                     /core_location="join{[2317406:2317439](-),
                     [2316397:2317355](-), [2316176:2316346](-)}"
                     /cutoff="20000"
                     /detection_rule="(indsynth or dmat or indole_PTase)"
                     /neighbourhood="10000"
                     /product="indole"
                     /protocluster_number="1"
                     /tool="antismash"
     proto_core      complement(join(10001..10170,10222..11179,11231..11263))
                     /aStool="rule-based-clusters"
                     /tool="antismash"
                     /cutoff="20000"
                     /detection_rule="(indsynth or dmat or indole_PTase)"
                     /neighbourhood="10000"
                     /product="indole"
                     /protocluster_number="1"
     cand_cluster    1..21263
                     /candidate_cluster_number="1"
                     /contig_edge="False"
                     /detection_rules="(indsynth or dmat or indole_PTase)"
                     /kind="single"
                     /product="indole"
                     /protoclusters="1"
                     /tool="antismash"
     region          1..21263
                     /candidate_cluster_numbers="1"
                     /contig_edge="False"
                     /product="indole"
                     /region_number="4"
                     /rules="(indsynth or dmat or indole_PTase)"
                     /tool="antismash"
     CDS             complement(join(661..703,721..1224,1275..1873))
                     /Name="input.path1.gene622"
                     /gene="input.path1.gene622"
                     /gene_functions="biosynthetic-additional (smcogs)
                     SMCOG1110:1-deoxy-D-xylulose-5-phosphate synthase (Score:
                     341.9; E-value: 4.2e-104)"
                     /gene_kind="biosynthetic-additional"
                     /source="GlimmerHMM"
                     /transl_table=1
                     /translation="MAARSPSIRALSRYLLRPQAPLRPCSNRRYSSAVAGARLNGTVDY
                     DTTPLLYHTSKAALANPELPEDVRRGQTKRINLYQAVNEALRHALQSDERVIVFGEDVQ
                     FGGVFRATMNLATDFGTERVFNTPLSEQGLVGFAIGAASEGMKPVAEIQFADYVYPAFD
                     QIVNEAAKYRYMSGSNNVHCGGLVVRMPTGVVGHGGLYHSQSPEALFTHIPGLHVVIPR
                     SPTQAKGLLLSAIRTNDPVVFMEPKILYRAAIEQVPVSPYYLPLDKAEVLKSGKDLTIV
                     SYGQPLYICQAAITAAEKDFGCNIELIDLRTIYPWDRETVLDSVKKTGRAIVVHESMQN
                     AGVGAEVAATIQEKAFLRLEAPVKRVTGAHVRAVDNTRRYE"
     PFAM_domain     complement(join(694..703,721..1022))
                     /aSDomain="Transketolase_C"
                     /aSTool="clusterhmmer"
                     /database="32.0"
                     /db_xref="PF02780.20"
                     /description="Transketolase, C-terminal domain"
                     /detection="hmmscan"
                     /domain_id="clusterhmmer_input.path1.gene622_0052"
                     /evalue="3.00E-32"
                     /label="input.path1.gene622"
                     /locus_tag="input.path1.gene622"
                     /protein_end="371"
                     /protein_start="267"
                     /score="111.1"
                     /tool="antismash"
                     /translation="KAEVLKSGKDLTIVSYGQPLYICQAAITAAEKDFGCNIELIDLRT
                     IYPWDRETVLDSVKKTGRAIVVHESMQNAGVGAEVAATIQEKAFLRLEAPVKRVTGAHV
                     "
     PFAM_domain     complement(join(1071..1224,1275..1648))
                     /aSDomain="Transket_pyr"
                     /aSTool="clusterhmmer"
                     /database="32.0"
                     /db_xref="PF02779.24"
                     /description="Transketolase, pyrimidine binding domain"
                     /detection="hmmscan"
                     /domain_id="clusterhmmer_input.path1.gene622_0051"
                     /evalue="3.10E-47"
                     /label="input.path1.gene622"
                     /locus_tag="input.path1.gene622"
                     /protein_end="251"
                     /protein_start="75"
                     /score="160.5"
                     /tool="antismash"
                     /translation="INLYQAVNEALRHALQSDERVIVFGEDVQFGGVFRATMNLATDFG
                     TERVFNTPLSEQGLVGFAIGAASEGMKPVAEIQFADYVYPAFDQIVNEAAKYRYMSGSN
                     NVHCGGLVVRMPTGVVGHGGLYHSQSPEALFTHIPGLHVVIPRSPTQAKGLLLSAIRTN
                     DPVVFMEPKILYR"
     CDS             join(2093..2123,2658..3102,3156..4098,4148..4628,
                     4683..5272)
                     /Name="input.path1.gene623"
                     /gene="input.path1.gene623"
                     /gene_functions="other (smcogs) SMCOG1273:hypothetical
                     protein (Score: 117.7; E-value: 1.1e-35)"
                     /gene_kind="other"
                     /source="GlimmerHMM"
                     /transl_table=1
                     /translation="MGRANDTKAQGGPAQTLAVCVIVAVRAVPSSGPVESRIIARALFR
                     DLPRLLVHAGSHHLPLFSAELHARHDVALIMSSPSAPGRPNAVPRAPLNLALVALLHAF
                     APVVKAIPLFHQRAIHALDDEDLPKSPDDASLWLYLSIAIALVLAGGVFAGLTIALMGQ
                     DEIYLQVIASSGEGAERKNAKSVLRLLKRGKHWVLVTLLLSNVITNETLPIVLDRSLGG
                     GWPAVLSSTVLIVIFGEVVPQSICVRYGLPIGAWMAPVVLALMYIMAPVAWPTAKLLDY
                     LLGEDHGTTYKKAGLKTLVTLHKTLGTSPEERLNEDEVTIISAVLDLKAKPVGNIMTPM
                     DDVFTMSSDTVLDEKMMENILSAGYSRIPIHTPDNPDNFVGMLLVKMLITYDPEDAQRV
                     RDFALATLPETRPETSCLDIINFFQEGKSHMVLVSEYPGETHGAVGVVTLEDVIEELIG
                     EEIVDESDVFVDVHKAIRRIHPAPRTRVPKGEIVTGTNSRKPSEAVKDGELQVEDSESE
                     LQRKLSLQDQHASKATTFLMRRRSSGGAGHSLDRSTTRGIRSDDPEIMQHLKHLGPSNA
                     ASRPKATRIGTVKIKQAVADGIPKTIPESQKTSSPVRSTKSVHAPQGGIGEGLLENAGR
                     EASDGVHSVAVGYGTMSADRMSWNEGSSRLNAAHDTSASPRSHNGNGNSKLVVEPTTPT
                     EEFRGRSFSTPKQRQPSVSTVASLPKSVSPSPPKKRHTARSGSISENIVEANGVRKIVL
                     ETNSSSDSEDKVLLSHTSSAQELKENEQMTTDTEGTHNESQGGGNSKKNRKKRGKKKKK
                     GNASGGGENQPLLGGGS"
     PFAM_domain     join(3050..3102,3156..3612)
                     /aSDomain="DUF21"
                     /aSTool="clusterhmmer"
                     /database="32.0"
                     /db_xref="PF01595.20"
                     /description="Cyclin M transmembrane N-terminal domain"
                     /detection="hmmscan"
                     /domain_id="clusterhmmer_input.path1.gene623_0053"
                     /evalue="2.20E-33"
                     /label="input.path1.gene623"
                     /locus_tag="input.path1.gene623"
                     /protein_end="311"
                     /protein_start="141"
                     /score="115.4"
                     /tool="antismash"
                     /translation="IAIALVLAGGVFAGLTIALMGQDEIYLQVIASSGEGAERKNAKSV
                     LRLLKRGKHWVLVTLLLSNVITNETLPIVLDRSLGGGWPAVLSSTVLIVIFGEVVPQSI
                     CVRYGLPIGAWMAPVVLALMYIMAPVAWPTAKLLDYLLGEDHGTTYKKAGLKTLVTLHK
                     TLGTSPE"
     CDS             complement(join(5997..6075,6084..6274))
                     /Name="input.path1.gene624"
                     /gene="input.path1.gene624"
                     /source="GlimmerHMM"
                     /transl_table=1
                     /translation="MPPPNPNPTTIPNPDSTSNPQSLYSASPALSTLTALTSRIHALNV
                     FLLSAIALLVLSLVATLLVLGVRGAGVVWVGAERGGAESVCGGE"
     CDS             complement(join(10001..10170,10222..11179,11231..11263))
                     /Name="input.path1.gene625"
                     /gene="input.path1.gene625"
                     /gene_functions="biosynthetic (rule-based-clusters) indole:
                     dmat"
                     /gene_kind="biosynthetic"
                     /sec_met_domain="dmat (E-value: 4.7e-69, bitscore: 229.0,
                     seeds: 47, tool: rule-based-clusters)"
                     /source="GlimmerHMM"
                     /transl_table=1
                     /translation="MAPSAVPIEVSLSNGKQFQARNKNSASMPPFDIISSTINFRKPEH
                     QFWWDKTGSQLAELLRYAGYSKSEQYNELLFYGVHIVPELGPTPDENGHLRWKSPQTPD
                     GTPLDLSWEWGLEGKGVIRTSFEPIGPMAGTQQDPFNRFATDAWIKHLDDQGLVTGLDL
                     EWYNHFMASVLPSELERVKMTERLNFELAPVAGTFVTRDIDRNGPIIKLYIFPGLRAQE
                     LGISNLDVVVRAIRSLPAEQYASLRCEPMLEYLHEAAEKWKMDVGIFSFDLISPKQSRI
                     KIYTRAPNTTVDYLMDALLLGGRYDRSMYSEEAIADVKDFWRIFIGDAPIKAGKPTTPK
                     VYISPASFCKDDAEVLKRLRQYFSTRKNADKMLPQMDNYEKALQSI"
     PFAM_domain     complement(join(10055..10170,10222..11080))
                     /aSDomain="Trp_DMAT"
                     /aSTool="clusterhmmer"
                     /database="32.0"
                     /db_xref="PF11991.8"
                     /db_xref="GO:0009820"
                     /db_xref="GO:0016765"
                     /description="Tryptophan dimethylallyltransferase"
                     /detection="hmmscan"
                     /domain_id="clusterhmmer_input.path1.gene625_0054"
                     /evalue="1.30E-79"
                     /gene_ontologies="GO:0009820: alkaloid metabolic process"
                     /gene_ontologies="GO:0016765: transferase activity,
                     transferring alkyl or aryl (other than methyl) groups"
                     /label="input.path1.gene625"
                     /locus_tag="input.path1.gene625"
                     /protein_end="369"
                     /protein_start="44"
                     /score="268.3"
                     /tool="antismash"
                     /translation="HQFWWDKTGSQLAELLRYAGYSKSEQYNELLFYGVHIVPELGPTP
                     DENGHLRWKSPQTPDGTPLDLSWEWGLEGKGVIRTSFEPIGPMAGTQQDPFNRFATDAW
                     IKHLDDQGLVTGLDLEWYNHFMASVLPSELERVKMTERLNFELAPVAGTFVTRDIDRNG
                     PIIKLYIFPGLRAQELGISNLDVVVRAIRSLPAEQYASLRCEPMLEYLHEAAEKWKMDV
                     GIFSFDLISPKQSRIKIYTRAPNTTVDYLMDALLLGGRYDRSMYSEEAIADVKDFWRIF
                     IGDAPIKAGKPTTPKVYISPASFCKDDAEVLKRLRQYFSTRKNA"
     aSDomain        complement(10229..11122)
                     /aSDomain="TIGR03429"
                     /aSTool="tigrfam"
                     /description="arom_pren_DMATS: aromatic prenyltransferase,
                     DMATS type"
                     /detection="hmmscan"
                     /domain_id="TIGRFam_input.path1.gene625_0003"
                     /evalue="2.90E-68"
                     /identifier="TIGR03429"
                     /label="input.path1.gene625"
                     /locus_tag="input.path1.gene625"
                     /protein_end="328"
                     /protein_start="30"
                     /score="229.0"
                     /tool="antismash"
                     /translation="FDIISSTINFRKPEHQFWWDKTGSQLAELLRYAGYSKSEQYNELL
                     FYGVHIVPELGPTPDENGHLRWKSPQTPDGTPLDLSWEWGLEGKGVIRTSFEPIGPMAG
                     TQQDPFNRFATDAWIKHLDDQGLVTGLDLEWYNHFMASVLPSELERVKMTERLNFELAP
                     VAGTFVTRDIDRNGPIIKLYIFPGLRAQELGISNLDVVVRAIRSLPAEQYASLRCEPML
                     EYLHEAAEKWKMDVGIFSFDLISPKQSRIKIYTRAPNTTVDYLMDALLLGGRYDRSMYS
                     EEAIADVKDFWRIFIGD"
     CDS             join(17160..17304,17354..17381,17901..17961)
                     /Name="input.path1.gene626"
                     /gene="input.path1.gene626"
                     /source="GlimmerHMM"
                     /transl_table=1
                     /translation="MIGMPIDSGGIFRSGLSKGAPFCPGYGLDNSVSSSMDQGRFTRYT
                     QSSCSLGEAWSRAQALPLLSLRVGVDRADKAN"
     CDS             join(18348..18628,18673..18745)
                     /Name="input.path1.gene627"
                     /gene="input.path1.gene627"
                     /source="GlimmerHMM"
                     /transl_table=1
                     /translation="MRNAYVRASVINAYPPFGLLPIREIESRPINPEKLRDFKKVDHLQ
                     HRETCEKERMDDIGKHIEIIQTAGSEGNQSFMEFDNDDKDTVGARIRKIHICIGKPRSG
                     HRWAVRPNASGAS"
     CDS             complement(join(18969..19068,19157..19218))
                     /Name="input.path1.gene628"
                     /gene="input.path1.gene628"
                     /source="GlimmerHMM"
                     /transl_table=1
                     /translation="MLPASRGLGSSECTISLVRSTHEARKINNSGKHEDHTTEQDNQSC
                     LKRKIGCK"
ORIGIN
        1 atagtttttc caattccaat tgacgtcatc aaacaagcac cagtcgcttt agctcacttg
       61 ggagagcgcc agactgaagc aatccgcctc accagcggca aacttcggtt caactcgaat
      121 gtccatctgg aggtactggt aagttccact cacatagcaa ccaccacaag caaattaaaa
      181 agaattccgg ctaatgatag cagtgttcga tccacagaag cgacaatctt ctttttggag
      241 tttttttttg gttgggcgtg gaggtgggag tgtgcggtgg ggggtggagt cgcgggcggg
      301 acgagacgag acgagacgag gcgggtggga ccacggcggc cgttggcgct agtgggaggg
      361 gtagggagtg gggacctgag cctggtgggt ttgagcggag ggattgtttt tttttgggag
      421 ggagggttgg gtgggattgt gaaggggtgg ttagggctgg atggtggtga gttgtgttga
      481 tcaggggatg gaaagagcaa tgcaactgtg tacatttgtc ccatctttct aatctgtata
      541 taattttttt tctctttctt aatgttatat tttcatctag tagtctaacg tcttttttat
      601 cgcatcgtaa acccctattg cgagttagta tttattttga agatttggct gggttcgaac
      661 tcactcgtaa cgtcgggtat tatcaacggc tcgaacatga gccctgtaaa tgtcgcccac
      721 ccggtcaccc gcttgacggg agcttctagc cggaggaatg ccttctcttg gatggttgct
      781 gcgacctcgg cgcccacacc tgcgttctgc atgctttcgt ggaccacaat cgccctgcct
      841 gtcttcttca cgctgtctag aaccgtctcc ctatcccatg ggtagatagt cctcaaatcg
      901 atcagctcga tgttgcaccc aaagtccttc tctgcggctg ttatcgcggc ctggcatatg
      961 tacaacggct ggccgtagga aacgatggtg aggtccttgc cagacttgag gacctcggcc
     1021 ttgtcgagcg ggaggtagta gggcgagacg gggacttgct cgatggcggc acggtagagg
     1081 atcttgggct ccatgaagac gacggggtcg tttgtgcgga tggcggagag caggaggccc
     1141 tttgcttggg tcggtgagcg gggaatgacg acgtgaaggc cgggaatgtg ggtgaagagg
     1201 gcctcggggg attgagaatg gtagctatac ggtgtaagtg cttgtgactg ctacagaatg
     1261 gatgcaatcc tcacaggccg ccatggccca ccacgcccgt gggcatccgg acgacgagtc
     1321 ctccacaatg cacgttgttc gagcccgaca tgtatctgta cttggcggcc tcgttcacga
     1381 tctgatcgaa ggccgggtac acgtagtctg cgaattggat ctctgccacg ggcttcatgc
     1441 cctcgctcgc ggcaccgatg gcgaagccga ccaagccctg ctcactcagc ggcgtgttga
     1501 agacgcgttc ggtcccgaaa tcagtagcga ggttcatggt cgcccggaag acaccgccaa
     1561 actgcacatc ctcgccgaag acaatcactc tctcgtcgga ctgcaaggca tggcggaggg
     1621 cctcgttgac ggcctggtac aggttgatgc gcttggtctg gcctctgcgc acgtcctcgg
     1681 gcagctcagg gttggcaagg gcagccttcg aggtgtggta gagcagcggt gtagtatcgt
     1741 agtcgacggt cccgttgaga cgtgcgccgg ccactgcgga tgaatagcgc ctgttggagc
     1801 atgggcgcag cggggcttgc gggcggagga ggtatcgcga gagggcgcgg atggaggggc
     1861 ttctggcggc cattgtctgc ttattgcaat tacatgttct ggggaagtag cacgactctg
     1921 gggaacgtgg gcggctgtca gatccggtaa gggacagcca gtgtttgtgg cattgccgaa
     1981 cgacggctag atgcgggtta ccccaggctt tgtgaagttg cgcacagacg ttggtgggtt
     2041 tctcctaaac agtgggaata tctgcatttt cattctatct tcgataatta agatgggtag
     2101 agctaatgac accaaggcac agggtgtgct ttctcctcca acagacgaaa tagtagaacg
     2161 ggcgcgatac atgctaagaa tatctcatac cctcgtgaac gcaagaacca gggccgcgaa
     2221 ctatccggag atagcagtat ccccggagcc gcacgtgatg tcgctttccc agggcctagc
     2281 cacagtgccc cctgcggttg atggagaacc gttgcagaat ttgatcctga ccctagaact
     2341 taaatctcca catgatgata cgaaggcgac agagacagtc ttcatttgca ttaccctaca
     2401 ttgatgcgat acactcacca caaaggcctt caccgggctc aactatcgtc atatcagcgg
     2461 cactgtctgt ctgtatcagc gcatgggcca tgaggcgttt gctaggcagt tcgtcggcgc
     2521 catgacgaaa ggccgtcgtg cggttgggcg ctgtgtgcat ggattgatag aatgatgcgc
     2581 gtcactacag cccatctggt ctcgtagtct tcgtaaacca aatcaattgc accccgagcg
     2641 caatggatgc tctataggag gccctgccca gaccttggct gtgtgcgtga tcgttgccgt
     2701 acgtgccgtg ccttcttcag gtccggtgga gtcccgcatc atcgcccgtg cgctttttcg
     2761 cgaccttcca aggttactcg tccacgccgg ctcccatcac cttccgctct tttccgccga
     2821 gctgcacgcc cgacacgacg tggcactgat catgagctcc ccgagcgccc ctggtcgtcc
     2881 caatgccgtc ccgcgggcgc ccctcaacct cgccctcgtc gccctcctcc acgccttcgc
     2941 gcccgtcgtg aaggcgatac ccctctttca ccagcgcgcc atccacgccc tcgacgatga
     3001 ggacctcccc aagtcgcccg acgacgcgag cctgtggctc tacctgtcca ttgccatcgc
     3061 cctcgtgctc gctggaggtg tctttgccgg cttgactatt gcgtaagtac cttgatgctc
     3121 acaaacaaat gcgcgcccgc tcacctcgtc tgcagtttga tgggccagga tgaaatctac
     3181 ctccaagtta tcgcatcgtc tggcgaggga gccgagcgaa agaacgcaaa gagcgtgttg
     3241 cgcctcctca agaggggcaa gcactgggtc ctggtgacgt tgctgttgag caatgtcatc
     3301 accaacgaga ccctgcctat cgtgctcgac aggtcgctgg gtggaggatg gcctgccgtg
     3361 ctgagctcta ccgtcctgat cgtcatcttc ggagaggtcg tccctcagtc catctgcgtc
     3421 cgctacggtc tgcccattgg cgcttggatg gcacccgtcg tgctcgccct catgtacatc
     3481 atggcccccg tcgcttggcc caccgcgaag ctcctcgact accttctcgg cgaagaccac
     3541 ggcaccacat acaagaaggc tggcttgaag acactggtga cgctccacaa gacgctcggc
     3601 acgagtcccg aggagcgcct caacgaagat gaggtcacca tcatttcggc cgtgctggac
     3661 ttgaaggcca agcctgtagg aaacatcatg actcccatgg acgatgtctt taccatgtcc
     3721 tccgacactg ttttggacga gaagatgatg gagaacattc tctccgctgg ctactctcgt
     3781 attcccattc acacgcccga caaccctgac aactttgttg gaatgcttct ggtcaagatg
     3841 ctaataacgt acgatccgga ggatgctcag cgtgttcgcg atttcgcctt ggctactctc
     3901 cccgaaacgc gccccgagac cagctgcctg gatatcatca acttcttcca agaaggaaag
     3961 tctcacatgg ttttggtatc cgagtaccct ggcgagacgc atggcgctgt cggtgtcgtg
     4021 actttggaag atgtcattga agagctcatt ggcgaggaaa ttgtcgatga atctgacgtc
     4081 tttgtggatg tccacaaggt agtttctcac ctcaccagct caattttctc ggtatttaca
     4141 ttctcaggct attcgtcgca ttcacccggc gccccgtact cgcgttccaa aaggcgaaat
     4201 tgttactggc accaactcgc gtaaaccgtc cgaagctgta aaagatggag aacttcaagt
     4261 agaagacagt gagagtgaac tccaaaggaa actgtctttg caagatcagc atgcgtctaa
     4321 agctactacc ttcttgatgc gtcgacgcag cagcggtggc gcaggtcact ctttggaccg
     4381 gtctaccacc cgaggcattc gcagcgacga tcccgagatc atgcagcacc tcaaacacct
     4441 aggcccgtca aacgccgcaa gccggcccaa ggcaactcgt atcggcactg tcaagatcaa
     4501 gcaggctgtc gccgacggca ttcccaagac catacccgaa agccaaaaga cctccagccc
     4561 agtcagaagc acaaagtccg tgcatgcacc ccaagggggt atcggagagg gtttactgga
     4621 gaacgcaggt acgcaatttt gttaacacgc tccatgaatg cctactgata tacttgcaac
     4681 aggtcgcgaa gccagtgatg gcgtccacag cgttgccgtg ggctacggta ccatgtcagc
     4741 cgaccgtatg tcttggaacg agggcagctc cagattgaac gctgcacatg acacatctgc
     4801 ctcgcccagg tcccacaatg gcaacggaaa ttcgaaactc gtcgtcgaac ctaccacgcc
     4861 tactgaagaa ttccgtggcc gctcgttttc gaccccgaaa cagcgtcaac cgtctgttag
     4921 tactgtggca tctctcccca agtccgtctc gccgtctcca ccgaagaagc gacacacagc
     4981 ccgcagcggt agtatctcgg agaacatagt ggaagcgaac ggcgtgagga agattgtgtt
     5041 ggagacaaac agctcgagtg attccgagga caaggtctta ctttctcata ctagcagtgc
     5101 tcaagagctg aaagagaacg agcagatgac caccgatact gagggaactc acaacgaatc
     5161 acagggtgga ggcaacagca agaagaatcg caagaagcga ggtaagaaga agaagaaggg
     5221 caatgcgagc ggtggtggag agaaccagcc tctcctcggt ggtggaagct gatgttcgtt
     5281 atgacgttga tttttgatca gaattagcac actcgagcgt acgcttagac ttcaagtctc
     5341 ggcttctctg ccacggcggc gaagacagag gtgcgagttg aaacagagca gcagattgag
     5401 agagttcaca tgtacattat ggtaggatat cggtggcacg gtgacagagc tcgctagcgt
     5461 gcgctccctg gggccatgct ggaaataacc aaaagccagc cgcggacatt gctatgcaat
     5521 catcaataat gtgggatgtt tgcgtacaat ggtagttcta aaagcatgtt tagtatgctg
     5581 caaccttgta gttttgcgta caaatcgagg cgatgatgtc tatatctaca cagcgtaata
     5641 aaacagatga gtgataggaa atttcccttt cagcctctcc tcgcgccatc gagtgcggtc
     5701 ccagccagtt attgccgtag gacatcccag cccgcaaaac tcatccctat cctccaaaca
     5761 acccatacgc caacccccca ttacaaaaaa aaaaatagat atacacaaga acccaaacac
     5821 acatatatac aatccactac catctcttct tctcccccct ctttcctccc taaccccttc
     5881 ccccttcccc gatcactccc tccaccaacc cacctagcca tcaatccatc cacacccccc
     5941 accccgccca aaacgaaaac acaaactccc cagccaactc ccccaaaaga tgcccactac
     6001 tccccaccac atacggattc agcgccacca cgttccgcac caacccacac gacacccgca
     6061 ccgcgaacgc caagcctgca cacaccagca gcgtcgctac gagggacaag acgagcagcg
     6121 cgatggcgga caggaggaag acgttgagcg cgtggatgcg cgaggttagc gctgtgaggg
     6181 tggagagcgc tggggaggcg gagtaaagag actgggggtt ggaagtggaa tcggggttgg
     6241 gaatggtggt gggattggga ttgggaggag gcatcggacg gcgcacgggg gatacctcgc
     6301 ggggtgtgag gcacgggcag ggcggcgtga ggcacgggca gggggttggg atgggggttg
     6361 ggagggggat tcgatggttg agaggagggt tggggagatg gggggtgggg ggtggaggag
     6421 cggcggcggg ccatggggga acttgacgtc cggctgtttg gattcgggga ttggattgga
     6481 ttggattgga ttgggtgcgt atgtacccag ggtatgtacg tagacgcggg aattgggtgc
     6541 gtagctgcgt ggaatgggtt agactctcag ctgaggactg gacggccggg ttgtcgggat
     6601 caaacctaca tacaaaggct acgcgcgatc aggagattcc cctcttgctg ctcgcgagag
     6661 gtgagggtga gctgggccga gccgtggagt tgggtgcgcg gtatgtaccg gggagctgga
     6721 acctcgctcg gggatgcagg cagtgcatgc gctgggtggg ctttgcgcgc tgaaaatgga
     6781 gagaagggct ttgcgtcggg ttgcgcgtgc tggtttttta tcccttgcac tgcgcggagt
     6841 ctggcaaggg tgttttatat gaggtgaggg tgcgcgcggt gcagggcaaa gggggcgact
     6901 gcgcggtgaa gaggttttga atatggaatt gcgtaggcaa gggtaacgat gggtggtaga
     6961 cggggcggag ctagcacgga tgatgggtga gggtggggct aattgtgggc cggtgcggat
     7021 cggggcgcgg cgggctggag tttgtggtca agcgttccga ggatggggtg gtggtggagg
     7081 tagcacgttg atggcgtgtg gagggagggt tagctgtgga gagtagatag tgtggtgtgc
     7141 ttggtgtttg aaccaggctt cattatacat acattccctg aacttgaagc tccttatgat
     7201 tgattacatt aaccgagtat gagcgaagtt acgttcgtat gagtccccgt cggtgagctg
     7261 gtgcccctaa ggaagcagtt cgcccctttg tagttctggt acgcatagct taggtcccat
     7321 tccatggata ccgcgtagca gccgccacct ttcagttgat tccacgtgct gcaggcgtcg
     7381 atgcaggtct gtaacgtgta cgctgtgatg cccatcaagt cggtgctggt actgggagaa
     7441 acctgagtat tctcaaaaca atcgaatgcc tcgtcccgcc aagaattcaa caccagactt
     7501 tttgggcagg atatatcaac gcggtcgaca tgaagcggat ccaaattcga gaacgtgctg
     7561 ggcgtggctg caggagaaga ttgcgcagat gcagtacctg caacagaggc ctcggctgta
     7621 gccgtaactg tgaccgttac tggtattggt gatgaagcga tctgctccag accagactgt
     7681 gtacccgaac acgctttgga cctaattcat tctcagttcg tgcgcttccc atgctgtatt
     7741 ccaggctaat tacttcgcat gttgcactgc cagcgtaccc ccaacccctc ctccaacggc
     7801 agcagcaatg atcacagaag tcaatacaat caaaccccag aattttcgtc cactccaacg
     7861 agactcttgc tctgggatcg gaccgactcc tggagttgca atagcatctt ttctatcact
     7921 ttcaacatgt gaggacgtta tgaaagagtt cgttgatgat aaaccgccat gttgatggga
     7981 gggaaaccgg gaagggacga attcgggagc atcggccatg agggatgtcg aacaagcgat
     8041 tgtcaagtgg gtcctattgt tggtttatat tgattattgg gaatacgaaa agccacaact
     8101 aggatgagca tccagtttga ttgcatagcc tcgccgttgc gatacataac gagctaccaa
     8161 ccaatgcaaa taccgatatg agctctcatg caaggctgag gaacaaaaca aatactaact
     8221 ggatcacggc gtggttgttc tgcatatttg gggccgcaat ggcgttcagg ctgtgtagtg
     8281 ttgcatgcaa tcagactcaa agcagtcgga ccccgcttag ccatgaatgt cgtgacccgt
     8341 ctctcaacgt catcgggagt tctgagtaga cttacggaac agcgaagagc tcacgaatgc
     8401 atgcgcaaaa aatttgcgta actaaacatg tcggcgagga aacttgtgag atgcagacta
     8461 ctgtgcaagg tcggctggat aatgaggtgt cgattggtag tctacagctc tagtctacct
     8521 tcgcggatcc ttcctttcta ggtcaccccg gaagcgtccc gcatgtcgcc cctacgtcgg
     8581 aagaccactc tttggtagtc taacactcac acgaacactt cgtatccacg tttcctgcac
     8641 gttgcctaca cgttgcgaac gatttcgctg gccagaatct cccaatcgcc ccggactcac
     8701 acaacatggc aaatgacatc atcgacttag cgaacgcgca catcgactcc tacgccgccg
     8761 ccgccgccca aggtcgcgac aacacagcac ccctcgagca gctcgctgct gcatacagcg
     8821 ctcactatct cccatcgtgg accgctttct cgctgggtac agctcaccca gcgacctctg
     8881 ccgaacaaac aaacgggcaa ttattctacg tgttggatct ataccggcga aggggtctag
     8941 ggacagatgt ccgcaaagta aaaagccggg ttgagaaggt gagcgaaaca agtgcgatat
     9001 gcttcattac atggaaaatg gtcatcccga aagggaagga gggtgcggca gatgagggtg
     9061 aaggcgaaga cgctattgag ttccaggatg tgtatgggta tcgggttgtg gataacggcg
     9121 cgatgaaagg cggatgggaa ttcgtggttg ccgaccagga ggttctggct gggttggcca
     9181 gagtcccgga tcttcacggg taggcggtgg ggtcacggct tgccatctgc ctgttgtcac
     9241 gatgatctgg ccaagtcctt acgatgttac agaaggaaaa ggctgaaatg tcttacggta
     9301 acttgaagca ccgaataccg aacccccatg ttcgaagatt cctaccatgt cggacctagg
     9361 cgcgcgtgaa gtctgacgtg aagccgtttt gtcgggattt tccgagcatg ctggtgcttg
     9421 catgcagata tcaatgtgca tttctcgctt taccctaaac gaccttcttc ctcggcatat
     9481 gtgcagagca gccatccgga tgtcgactta cgccccatca gcttgcaaaa gaccttcccg
     9541 aatggggacc cgtagcgaac agttctggtg ctcatgtaat gcttcgacga ctgtttttga
     9601 ttggacctat aaaatgaagg aatgaacacc catggcgatc atgccgagtg atggtatgcc
     9661 tcagaacaca ctggaggaaa tggtgattct agatatggag atactttcat tctaaacatg
     9721 tctaattttg aactatagat agaagcgatt atcatcagat ggtcacttca aagccccctt
     9781 ccattcaggc aaaacgtttt cagcttctca ccatccgctg cttccgtgcg agttcctcac
     9841 gggctaaagt ctgaggacac agatatgtga caactctaag gtgatccttg gccagtgcgc
     9901 agctaacata gaaatgtatg tcgctggttg agttcaagaa atcatcgcca ctgtatcctt
     9961 gttagagaag ctttcacaca aatcttcaag atagagctta ctagatgctc tgaagagctt
    10021 tttcgtagtt gtccatttgc ggcagcatct tgtccgcatt cttcctcgtc gaaaagtact
    10081 gccgtagtcg cttcaaaact tccgcgtcat ccttgcagaa tgacgccggc gaaatgtaca
    10141 ccttcggcgt cgtcggctta cccgccttga ctgtgaaata gaatccaggt cctgccctct
    10201 caacgctaga gggcagctca cttggtgcat cgccgatgaa gattcgccaa aagtccttga
    10261 cgtcggcgat cgcttcctcg ctgtacatgg acctgtcgta gcggcctccc aacagaagcg
    10321 catccatcag gtagtcgacc gtggtattgg gtgcacgggt gtagatcttg atgcgtgact
    10381 gcttaggtga gatcaagtcg aaggaaaaga taccaacgtc catcttccat ttttctgcgg
    10441 cctcgtggag atattcgagc atgggctcgc atcgcagcga ggcgtactgt tctgcgggga
    10501 gcgaacggat cgcgcgaacg acaacatcga gatttgagat gccgagttct tgggccctca
    10561 gaccggggaa aatgtacagt ttgatgatgg gaccgttgcg atcgatgtct ctagtgacaa
    10621 acgtacccgc aactggcgcg agctcgaaat ttaatctctc tgtcatcttg acgcgttcca
    10681 gctcgcttgg taagacgctg gccataaaat gattgtacca ttcgaggtcc aaaccagtga
    10741 ctagaccctg gtcgtcaaga tgcttgatcc aggcatcggt cgcaaatcgg ttaaacggat
    10801 cttgttgtgt tccggccatg ggaccgatgg gctcgaaaga ggttctgatc acgccctttc
    10861 cttctagacc ccactcccag ctgagatcca agggtgtgcc atctggggtc tggggactct
    10921 tccacctcaa gtggccgttt tcgtcgggcg tggggccaag ttcggggacg atgtgaactc
    10981 catagaagag cagttcgttg tattgttctg atttggagta gccggcatac ctgagcagtt
    11041 cagccagttg gctaccggtt ttatcccacc aaaactggtg ttcgggcttg cggaagttga
    11101 tagtagaact tattatgtcg aagggcggca tggaggcaga atttttattt ctggcttgga
    11161 actgtttgcc attggagagc tttatagtag tatttccgtt ggtcaagcta ttgtgtgaag
    11221 tatgctcaac agaaacctca atcggaactg cactgggagc catgttgaat aagctaatga
    11281 cacagataat tgattatgga aaattatggc aaaagagaat tcaagaatac acacccaaaa
    11341 cctcttttat atggaaaatc cgagcctgag tatctactag ctagggtcgt tcaactagtg
    11401 accctggcga cctcgccatc ccgcttacta ctgttgtctg ttcctttcac acagaactct
    11461 gaaacctaac ccaatatatt atcgtactat cgatggcaga ggtactgcaa gtaagcgtga
    11521 tcctagtcat cttctacact cgatgtttca cgatagtgac cacgaacgac ttagccaatc
    11581 ctccaatgga gagtacctgc catgtttggg tgcctatcac gagttagcag agcgattatc
    11641 ctttgtttgc tagtgtcact ccaggtttca cagacgctag atgattcctt ggtcttcttt
    11701 gcccactgtg aacgatggat gtcactcggg tattagagag ccccgctaac gcatgcccta
    11761 tgggtcactc tctagcccta gggaacaatt cgtttaactc gatggggaaa gtccctgcag
    11821 taattccgag ccccagggtc ttggaattgg ctccggcttg ttacacaggt tgtaagccca
    11881 ccaaaatatt cacgttgatt tgaaggcaga ggttccgagc gcaatataag cgtgcacatc
    11941 acgcacgaca gtatgacagt gacgcgtttc gtccgggtga tacctcatgg gtctgtgcaa
    12001 ctctcacccg gtcgggtaat aattacttcg tccgtgtaac accagaaggg gcatgaaaga
    12061 aacggtcgag aacttgccca gtgttgccac tcacataaga ctaacgcaag ctttttgagc
    12121 ggtgagcctc cgcacgtttc gtgcgaacct cgtagcaacc cggaagattc gcatgcaggt
    12181 atcgtaagag ccccatgaag ctacaaccat tcccattcct atagtcgcct tgccaatgta
    12241 gagtacgtgt attttctgct gcactaaaga caatccaccc tgataccaac aaccaagaca
    12301 ctccttcgta tacacaatat ggagctcgac tcggttcctt gattgtattg cagtaacttg
    12361 ctcctaggca tgtcacttga agaggcaagc tcctcgtgag aggtgggtca gcgcatgcgc
    12421 gtacaataac cgacagacct ttggccaatc taagcattgg gggccttaag ctactcgacc
    12481 aagcgttttt gcttaatgtc agcgctgcca aatttggcgt agttcttgaa ccgccaggat
    12541 cgacctagta agcgacgaac caccatgttg atcccactat gcagctcgaa agtggcaacg
    12601 tgcttcgggg tttcttcaga ataggtggtg tgattggcaa agtgatggcg gcccgcggtt
    12661 cctttccaaa acgttcccga tggcgggcct gggtgaaaaa gttgaaggaa gttttgctgc
    12721 aatatgttgt agcagtttgt ataatcttag gccttatttt tccgatgcat tatatctgag
    12781 attggcatga aagccgaatt acatcaatgt caataaaata cgtggaagtt ctgatagtcg
    12841 aatgtcactg cgagttgcct aaaacgtgat ggcttagtat tcccgaaagg aactttccac
    12901 ctttagcccc ggaccccccg ctaacttatc aatccagata tttgttacta gcgatagttc
    12961 aataccatag ctagtcctcc agcatgaagg aatgacttat gataaaacca acctgcatgg
    13021 acgctgttgg ccctgttggc taccgtcttt ggttacggtc actgttcttt tcatctgacc
    13081 atcattgaat cgcgaatcgc aggaaaaagt tatcttaata atgaggtaca aattgcaaca
    13141 gccgagagcg ccgcaaagac acaacaaagc atggtataaa gtacgcgtac taaattgttg
    13201 cttgtctatg gtacacccaa gaaagcaggt ggtgtcttca agaacagaag tcattcttga
    13261 gatgtgactg caaggaaatt gacgcttcga aaatatatgc ctcgaaaggc cgatctctcc
    13321 aataccacac taacccatgg atgccaaggc tgaagacagg taaaatagaa ggcactgatg
    13381 ctccaaagct ccgagataca gagcatgatt gcaccggtac tcaatattac agctagtaca
    13441 gctttatcac tccagttctc gactggagct tggagcccgt gaggcgtgtt tcgcccacct
    13501 tcgaccgcgc ttcgccacac atatatcgtt gcgctcgcct aagtcagtat ttagtaagac
    13561 gatatacaag acaagcgccg agatgtttct caccatgaat gctaacacga acaattgcgg
    13621 gggaaaagta ggggctgaaa cttccatgtc cagagagggc ttgtatccag tcagtcggcc
    13681 agcgaaaatg cggaaaatct gaacgtcgat cttctgatag taaaggtcga acaaaagccc
    13741 acacaaaaac ctggataatt cgtgttgaat tgccagaagg tatatgtagt aggtgatact
    13801 taagttcgca atccgcgctc gcaaatcagt tttcgattca gcgacctgca agagaagtat
    13861 gtgactaggc gatcaaaact aaaataagcc tcaggaacta ctcacctgag ttaccaagta
    13921 cggggccatc tgtcttgaga atagtagggt aataatcttc catgtaatct tcaaccatcg
    13981 gggaagcgta ccacagaagg aagatacctt cgcgcaccat tggactacta tgtttatcaa
    14041 cagtgagacc aggaatgctg agtaaccgat caagaaattt cttaaagagg gtctgaacag
    14101 ctgagtgcgg caaattggac atcgattgcc acgaggtgca ttggcaaact gcttcacaca
    14161 gtcgcttccg aatacatggt tgcatgggag tattcgggct gcatggtgat cctcatcgta
    14221 ctcccccagc ctagagcgca tattagttgt gtttattcaa attcagctaa aacttgtcaa
    14281 gagcgaggag atgcgattgg accggaccca gcacacccta cgatatcaaa caccagactc
    14341 agaagtgagc gaaatagagc cctttcggct ggaacatatc accacgttgt cgtcctttgc
    14401 tgtgtgtgcg cgcgcgcaaa ggagttaaag caagcacttg acgtcctagc cgttcaacag
    14461 agaacagtcc catcgtcatc tcttatggtg cgtaacttgc aagacataac aaacttacaa
    14521 aatgcgcatt ttccatcatt gaaaacgtcg ttgtcgttgg ccggaaccac gtgtgttctc
    14581 aagaatgtgg ctttcgatac gcccaagaga gagtccatca tgctctgcca gtcaaaacag
    14641 cgtttatcaa gtgcgacaga agatctcagg gggaatgtga tatgctagaa tagaaaacgt
    14701 tgtagtgcag ggtgtggttg ttatagtatg gagcaatcgt gttggtgtga tggcgtgttt
    14761 gctaggtggg tccacggatc atcttggcga gtctaaaaaa aggacaaaca agggtctctg
    14821 tatcgtttca aatcgaccaa atccgatgac cgaatgtccg atgaacaaac aagggttttt
    14881 ctgcacgctt acactagaag aacattgtgc cagagttctg aatcggttgt tcgattatca
    14941 ttatcatgac ccaatcatat cattctgaca ctagccaatg gtaggtacac actgacgaaa
    15001 gtgcgattat tttttacctt caaagttata tgaatatatg acatcagcac gcataacaaa
    15061 catttatttg tagttcctta ctagttctgt gagattctga tattttctct tggttatttt
    15121 gcgtcgagta aaactactgc caagcactta taacacagtg aataattgag gtatatggag
    15181 tattattgcg tcgcctatag cctgttctat tatagactcc tactcagagg cgacttgttc
    15241 tctttgatta tatcagaacc tgaagtctgg gacgaacaga tgcaaattgt gtagctgttt
    15301 atttcgtgat tacataaaat tgcaaagact acaaggagaa caaagcggat tgtaatgtaa
    15361 tgctagattg tagatgagaa gagacaccat gaagatagga atcaagtgaa tagatccagt
    15421 atagccacga gctgggcgtg agtccctaca cgctaattgg taggacaatg cacactgttc
    15481 aaccttggag cagcaagtcg aagtcgaaag cgttcgccgt cctaagttgg gatggcgaac
    15541 gcttaggaag gcgaacgctt agtaaatgac caaagcaact tttacaatga tcaacctctg
    15601 aacgaccctg ctccaaccct tttgccctcg aagcactcga cctcaccctc aaggcagtcg
    15661 ccatcatctc ctaagactcg acctcaccct caaagcaccc gacctcaccc tcaaggcact
    15721 cgccatcatc tcttgatact cgccttcgcc ctcgaagcaa ttgctaccac tcttggagtg
    15781 ctcgccatca cccttaaagc actcgaaagt tctgtcgtag catcaacaaa agacgccagc
    15841 tgcggagatg gagcttccgt ctgctgagat ggagctcccg tctgctaaca gacgtgccca
    15901 tgctcctagc gaaggccctg tgatcttccg ctttcccggc gaggtatatg aacacatggt
    15961 tgataatagg ctggaaactg acgcgaaaaa ggttaggaat cggatctaca gatactgtat
    16021 tgttgcacca ggcgtccgag agggcagtga tcccgatggc tctgcacagc cgaaccagca
    16081 acttagaatc gtttcggcca ccactgaacc gatcaggtcg tttggtgaca ccatcaactt
    16141 aggcaagcca accgacggag catcattcca tgaatattgg accgatagcg accaccgtac
    16201 cgtataccgg aattttggcc gcagcagctg gcgagtgaat ccaatggagt actttcgaaa
    16261 gttcgttctg aacaggtcca tggggacagg accgattccg acgatcacgt caggaggatt
    16321 taacaccttc gaagctagtt atcacattga tgttggagcg ccatcgctag atatcaactt
    16381 gtttctagtg tgtaagcctg tgtgtcagga agcttcgacc atgttcttcg cagacaatca
    16441 cttcgtgttt gcctttcgct gggaagatgt atgcctagga cccatggcat ttttgaatga
    16501 ccacccgggt gcataccatt ggatgcgatc gttgcacatc gatatccccg atctacctga
    16561 ttttgcgttc aacgagtggt cctctagttt cgacggcacg ttgccttcaa atggcaagtg
    16621 gaacaagctc attgatcaaa tccggaaaat gaagcttcga catctaggcc tgacagtgcc
    16681 agtagatgtc cacgaccgcc aaagccgctc gtctcccgac tttccaatct ctgtacctgt
    16741 accgtgtcac tggctggaac aaatgaagct aataggcggt cttgaatcca tgcaattaat
    16801 gttcggtatg tcaaaacagt actggaatca cgacatcgct accgtcaaca gtggcgtacc
    16861 ttcagatata cctgcgatct tggtctgggc cgagcgtctg caagcatgct ggctctctgg
    16921 caagggtact gtcgataata ctgaggtctt cctcgtttac aatcgacgga ttacccgggt
    16981 cgatcatcgt tatcgagtga ataggctaga attcgtctct cggacagaag gatctattgc
    17041 aaacaaaatg ccgccactct catggaaagc agacaactct agttggaggc tacatgagtc
    17101 cctcaccgaa cgctatcgtg caggagatta ctcgcccgaa ggtcttgcgc gcgttcttca
    17161 tgattggaat gccgatagat tcaggcggta tctttcgatc gggcctctcc aagggggccc
    17221 ctttctgccc aggttacggt ctggataata gcgtttcttc ctcgatggac caggggagat
    17281 tcacaagata cacccaaagc tcctgtaagt acgattgaca tgtgaatatt gttcttaatt
    17341 gactcctgtt caggttcgct tggtgaggcg tggtcgcgag cgtgtatcat aaattcggga
    17401 gccgatcata tctagatacg tgttggcgat tggatttact tctgaggatt atcggaattg
    17461 cgtagtgttt tgatggtgtc acgcattggc tagacttctt agggtgtgtt ttagtggttt
    17521 aaggttcaaa ctgcaccaaa aatagttagc ccactgaatg cgagaccctc caacacttgt
    17581 gaagcgtttc ttgctgattt gcctgcgtgt ctgttgcata gcactctttt tctcatctgc
    17641 agccctcaaa ccttcaaaaa tgctccattg cgttgcctcc agtgtgttct ggcatttatc
    17701 gtcttgcctc agccagataa gttgttcggg tgttttagtt tcgaaacgtg acaccagccc
    17761 tttgtggcgc agcccgtatc tgggaaacta gttgccggtt tcacatcagg aactctactg
    17821 aggataacta aaacggtgag gcgttcccct tttgtcgagg ttgacctgat tcaaccacgt
    17881 gttacgctca ctgggtgcag gcaagctctc ccactactga gcttacgcgt tggggtggat
    17941 cgcgccgata aggcgaacta gatgcagtaa tgaatttccc aaggggtttg gataagcttt
    18001 tatttcattt cttcagtgag tcggttccca agcggcccgg aaagcttaat caagataagc
    18061 tggtttctaa aatgctctga cagtcttggt acaacgctat cccatatgcc acactctggg
    18121 tacaatactg tgttacaagt ccctttcaaa tcagtgacga taagaacaac ccagccgcga
    18181 tgcataagat tcctcaacaa acctgagaag ttctcatgta cttcgctttg ttggaagaca
    18241 ttgtctcgac atcgctccca gaccgatttt cttcccattc tcttcatttc attccagcaa
    18301 aattctctcc ttaatattcg catttcacta tgaatgcctc cgccacaatg cgcaatgcat
    18361 atgttcgtgc atctgtgatc aatgcatacc cgcctttcgg cttactaccc atccgggaga
    18421 tcgagtcccg ccccatcaac cccgaaaagc tacgcgactt caagaaagta gaccatctac
    18481 agcaccgaga aacctgcgaa aaagagcgta tggacgacat tggtaaacat atcgaaatca
    18541 tacaaacggc tggctccgaa ggaaaccagt ctttcatgga gtttgacaac gacgacaagg
    18601 acaccgtcgg tgctcgcata cgtaaaatgt tcacccgatt tccttaccgc gaccctatct
    18661 atctggttgc agtcatattt gcattgggaa gcctcgatct ggtcatcgat gggctgttcg
    18721 acctaatgcc tcgggtgctt cctgaatcaa aattcgaaac ccaagacact atcgccattc
    18781 cgacaaccgt gttgatcgga tcagtatttt tctttgtggc cggtatattc gacgtttttg
    18841 gagcgcttaa cgccgataac ggaacgatag agtcttcgag ggaagatctc ggtcccgtaa
    18901 aatataaacc agccctggtt ggctctccag agttcaaatg gataccttca aaggtcaagt
    18961 ttcttgatct acttacaacc aatcttgcgt ttcaagcagg actgattgtc ctgttcggtg
    19021 gtgtgatctt catgtttgcc ggagttgttg attttcctgg cctcgtgtct gaagagtcgc
    19081 catcgttccc tctgatagtt ctcggacctc agatcgtcca tggattttta ttttggattg
    19141 caaatgtaat gctcacgttg agcgaacaag agaaatggta cattccgaag atccgagacc
    19201 cctgctggca gggagcattc ttaaatgcaa cgggcggctt ttggtttatg atttctggtt
    19261 ttcttgcatt gcaaaaagat gaattggcag ccgccgcggc cgaattgact ggaagcgtgg
    19321 cctttctagt cggcagtgtg gggcggtggt acgtagtaat gcagtattgt tgatgctgta
    19381 ggccggggat tttttggcgg gctatacact ctataatttt aatcatgtgt tgtctaataa
    19441 ttaataatat cctagggatg atccaactag tgcgttcttt ctgtatggtt aaggatcaaa
    19501 caatacattt ttgattagat gattattcca aattgtccaa ttaatatcta caagttattt
    19561 atatgaaatc tataaaacca gaccagtctc ttgctcacat gcgactccga gacgagtcca
    19621 agacgattcc aatacatcat aaagaaaaag catccatgcc atacctcccc aaactgatat
    19681 agaatatcag tgtatactta gggagattgt gaaagacatg aatgtttagt cttttaagaa
    19741 atattggact cttgaatttc atggtcgtcc tctcactggt actgttgatt tgtagtgaga
    19801 ggaagagacc agattgtttc ttcatggcac aagttcagat cgttgacttg gcagaagaaa
    19861 cccatatcaa tgcaccgccg tgggaagacg aaagctaatg gaaatctagg atgcccggaa
    19921 agaagttatc aagatgttcc gaaagatgat tcaacgtacg atccgtggta tggcgtaagt
    19981 tttggagttc tctcgccagt ccgtccgatc cttcttcgac ttggaacagt tgctcagtca
    20041 tatgctgatt ttctgaagtg agcctttcgt ctacattcgt aatccgtgaa tcgagaactt
    20101 ctcttatatc cgtcattcgc gaatcaagga cttcgtttat atccgtcgtt cgtgaatcga
    20161 gcgtttcctc tatattcgtc aatcgtgaat caagcgtttc ctctatatct gtaatccgcg
    20221 aatcaagcgt ttccactata tcttttattc gcgaatcaat tgctgaggca cggacggatt
    20281 gattgctttg ggcttggtct agctcacgaa gctcctgagt gatattcgtc acttgtgaat
    20341 cgatcccagc gacctgagct gattgactat tctgagtctg gtctaactta ctcagttgtt
    20401 gagtaaattt ttcatccata ttcgttaccc gcgattcgat tccagtggca cgagctaatt
    20461 gactgctttg ggcttgattt agatcagtga ccttccgatc aatatccgtc agctgcgagt
    20521 caatttcagc gacacgaacc gattgactgc tttggtctcg gtttagatta ttcagattct
    20581 gaaaaatact cgtcatcccc gaattgattt gagcgacacg agtcgattga ctattttgag
    20641 cttgcttcaa gtcacgaagc tgtttggtaa ctctttcatc cgtattcagc atccgccaat
    20701 cgatttctcc gacgcgagct gattgactgc tctgagcttt attcaggtca ctcagccccc
    20761 gattcgtatc cgtcagctgc gaattaattt catcgatgcg aactgattga ctgttttgag
    20821 cttggttcaa gtcaccatgt tgtttggtaa ctttttcatc catattcaaa acccgccaat
    20881 cgatttctgc gatacgagat gactggctac tttgggcctg attcagatga ctaagctctt
    20941 gagtaaccgc ttcatgtatt ttcgatattc gcgtgtcgat ggatgcggca cgagcggtgt
    21001 gagctttatc caggtgacta agctcttgag taaacccttc atggatattc gttatccgtg
    21061 aatcaatttc tgtggtacga gcggtttggg ttctttgagc ttgctccagg tcatttattc
    21121 gcgaatcgat ttccgtggta tgagctgatt gactctgtcg agcttgttcc aggtcatcaa
    21181 attgctgagt gacccttcca tgtatattcg tcacacgcag atcgattgct gcgacacgag
    21241 tactctgaag ctgatccaaa gaa
//
