# Supplementary material for: A draft genome of the ascomycotal fungal species Pseudopithomyces maydicus (family Didymosphaeriaceae)
Source: bioRxiv preprint, doi:10.1101/2022.11.26.518055, version 1 (2022-11-29)
Supplement: Supplementary Results [file 518055_file09.zip › antiSMASH_download/contig_17.region001.gbk]

LOCUS       contig_17              21686 bp    DNA     linear   UNK 01-JAN-1980
DEFINITION  contig_17.
ACCESSION   contig_17
VERSION     contig_17
KEYWORDS    .
SOURCE      
  ORGANISM  
            .
COMMENT     ##antiSMASH-Data-START##
            Version      :: 6.0.1
            Run date     :: 2022-03-15 04:58:58
            NOTE: This is a single cluster extracted from a larger record!
            Orig. start  :: 148216
            Orig. end    :: 169902
            ##antiSMASH-Data-END##
FEATURES             Location/Qualifiers
     protocluster    1..21686
                     /aStool="rule-based-clusters"
                     /contig_edge="False"
                     /core_location="join{[159877:159902](-),
                     [158216:159553](-)}"
                     /cutoff="20000"
                     /detection_rule="(Terpene_synth or Terpene_synth_C or
                     phytoene_synt or Lycopene_cycl or terpene_cyclase or NapT7
                     or fung_ggpps or fung_ggpps2 or trichodiene_synth or TRI5)"
                     /neighbourhood="10000"
                     /product="terpene"
                     /protocluster_number="1"
                     /tool="antismash"
     proto_core      complement(join(10001..11337,11662..11686))
                     /aStool="rule-based-clusters"
                     /tool="antismash"
                     /cutoff="20000"
                     /detection_rule="(Terpene_synth or Terpene_synth_C or
                     phytoene_synt or Lycopene_cycl or terpene_cyclase or NapT7
                     or fung_ggpps or fung_ggpps2 or trichodiene_synth or TRI5)"
                     /neighbourhood="10000"
                     /product="terpene"
                     /protocluster_number="1"
     cand_cluster    1..21686
                     /candidate_cluster_number="1"
                     /contig_edge="False"
                     /detection_rules="(Terpene_synth or Terpene_synth_C or
                     phytoene_synt or Lycopene_cycl or terpene_cyclase or NapT7
                     or fung_ggpps or fung_ggpps2 or trichodiene_synth or TRI5)"
                     /kind="single"
                     /product="terpene"
                     /protoclusters="1"
                     /tool="antismash"
     region          1..21686
                     /candidate_cluster_numbers="1"
                     /contig_edge="False"
                     /product="terpene"
                     /region_number="1"
                     /rules="(Terpene_synth or Terpene_synth_C or phytoene_synt
                     or Lycopene_cycl or terpene_cyclase or NapT7 or fung_ggpps
                     or fung_ggpps2 or trichodiene_synth or TRI5)"
                     /tool="antismash"
     CDS             complement(join(1193..1261,1333..1383))
                     /Name="input.path1.gene42"
                     /gene="input.path1.gene42"
                     /phase="0"
                     /source="GlimmerHMM"
                     /transl_table=1
                     /translation="MKAWDGKQGVGHSRHSVRLGLGIKNKLNGEMEDWKTVTG"
     CDS             complement(join(3276..3397,5596..6277))
                     /Name="input.path1.gene43"
                     /gene="input.path1.gene43"
                     /source="GlimmerHMM"
                     /transl_table=1
                     /translation="MTGDEPFVEETPSVRRGANYKKNRRANQAQKRKRALEREMRIKID
                     TRMPFYRELRDVKRKAAKKETALKYLHPWMRNNLAYRLQEREVPSASLLGIPTEIRQRI
                     FDLSLDETIPCKVNEYMEYMEYTHRRWRSARMQALYKKIGILCRVSPVFRMEMEYVSKE
                     KTKQFLERAEEWDGKNKKKNKAELPRWDKNLPPDKKKKGKVVNAKVTKMRPQKCWKCEE
                     RHPNNELQRFGAGDVAAEAVGPGGVVYGDEALPLLDGEGLGRVDA"
     CDS             join(8380..8526,8577..9056,9107..9432,9555..9630,
                     9807..9821)
                     /Name="input.path1.gene44"
                     /gene="input.path1.gene44"
                     /source="GlimmerHMM"
                     /transl_table=1
                     /translation="MADTSRTELRTSKRKRAQVNYYEEPASDDEELTLHDEENEEVKES
                     SRPKKCKSVSSKPLPKKKIFPFLELPGELRNKIYNYCLHDPAGVYLFAATQKYRRTVSR
                     GAGLDYYGESPITHSTDDENDEQEEEKAELPSDVMRPFVPALLAVCKKINEEARGILYD
                     HVFHVRDSMTLHSFLVDLGPRGATYLKNVELGEWGHGRGVNKAYNHACFTALAAATNLE
                     KFTFHGILSWSSDPKPRATRFYRDAFPWLEAIGAAKGKADAAVDLVDVRVQDPSSYYYY
                     RRGRARTARKFSSYEDIDLFREELAKLLNARMDRIRSQALVCEVSWEEGQHSNGVFSYF
                     GQTQYII"
     PFAM_domain     join(8521..8526,8577..8693)
                     /aSDomain="F-box-like_2"
                     /aSTool="clusterhmmer"
                     /database="32.0"
                     /db_xref="PF13013.6"
                     /db_xref="GO:0005515"
                     /description="F-box-like domain"
                     /detection="hmmscan"
                     /domain_id="clusterhmmer_input.path1.gene44_0001"
                     /evalue="9.60E-05"
                     /gene_ontologies="GO:0005515: protein binding"
                     /label="input.path1.gene44"
                     /locus_tag="input.path1.gene44"
                     /protein_end="88"
                     /protein_start="47"
                     /score="22.3"
                     /tool="antismash"
                     /translation="PKKCKSVSSKPLPKKKIFPFLELPGELRNKIYNYCLHDPAG"
     CDS             complement(join(10001..11337,11662..11686))
                     /Name="input.path1.gene45"
                     /gene="input.path1.gene45"
                     /gene_functions="biosynthetic (rule-based-clusters)
                     terpene: fung_ggpps"
                     /gene_functions="biosynthetic-additional (smcogs)
                     SMCOG1182:Polyprenyl synthetase (Score: 187.8; E-value:
                     3.9e-57)"
                     /gene_kind="biosynthetic"
                     /sec_met_domain="fung_ggpps (E-value: 4.8e-133, bitscore:
                     438.3, seeds: 66, tool: rule-based-clusters)"
                     /source="GlimmerHMM"
                     /transl_table=1
                     /translation="MGSSCKKLQRDRHAILGPSSAVSRTLHAQSPYQSPNAIPPRTSSH
                     GIANGVKHRGSVLRPLSEVDWMSQSKKSKLFHETQVQDQVQAPQHPARTHNAMGDAKTS
                     FEQAPPPPDPQGNIGDDLIYGRHEGWTEENERILLGPYDYLVGHPGKDIRSQCIAAFNK
                     WLKVPPERLEVITRVVGMLHTASLLYVCSEPQIPSLPAARTTNPHPPSVDDVEDSSVLR
                     RGIPVANSIFGVAQTINSANYVYFRALQELLPLNNPQLINIYSEELLNLHRGQGMELHW
                     RDSLTCPSEAQYLEMVDNKTGGLFRLAIKLMQAESTVAIDCAPLVSTIGLLFQILDDHL
                     NLSSTSEYKSLKGMCEDLTEGKFSFPVIHAIRADPSNRVMYNILKQKTTDEEVKRYAVR
                     YLEEKGSFEYSKGVIEGLSGKAEKLICHVEESLGEEAKEGAEGLRGLLARLVVR"
     PFAM_domain     complement(10163..10729)
                     /aSDomain="polyprenyl_synt"
                     /aSTool="clusterhmmer"
                     /database="32.0"
                     /db_xref="PF00348.17"
                     /db_xref="GO:0008299"
                     /description="Polyprenyl synthetase"
                     /detection="hmmscan"
                     /domain_id="clusterhmmer_input.path1.gene45_0003"
                     /evalue="1.40E-49"
                     /gene_ontologies="GO:0008299: isoprenoid biosynthetic
                     process"
                     /label="input.path1.gene45"
                     /locus_tag="input.path1.gene45"
                     /protein_end="400"
                     /protein_start="211"
                     /score="168.4"
                     /tool="antismash"
                     /translation="VDDVEDSSVLRRGIPVANSIFGVAQTINSANYVYFRALQELLPLN
                     NPQLINIYSEELLNLHRGQGMELHWRDSLTCPSEAQYLEMVDNKTGGLFRLAIKLMQAE
                     STVAIDCAPLVSTIGLLFQILDDHLNLSSTSEYKSLKGMCEDLTEGKFSFPVIHAIRAD
                     PSNRVMYNILKQKTTDEEVKRYAVRY"
     PFAM_domain     complement(10799..10954)
                     /aSDomain="polyprenyl_synt"
                     /aSTool="clusterhmmer"
                     /database="32.0"
                     /db_xref="PF00348.17"
                     /db_xref="GO:0008299"
                     /description="Polyprenyl synthetase"
                     /detection="hmmscan"
                     /domain_id="clusterhmmer_input.path1.gene45_0002"
                     /evalue="3.50E-06"
                     /gene_ontologies="GO:0008299: isoprenoid biosynthetic
                     process"
                     /label="input.path1.gene45"
                     /locus_tag="input.path1.gene45"
                     /protein_end="188"
                     /protein_start="136"
                     /score="26.3"
                     /tool="antismash"
                     /translation="ILLGPYDYLVGHPGKDIRSQCIAAFNKWLKVPPERLEVITRVVGM
                     LHTASLL"
     CDS             join(12579..12637,12832..12916)
                     /Name="input.path1.gene46"
                     /gene="input.path1.gene46"
                     /source="GlimmerHMM"
                     /transl_table=1
                     /translation="MVSAAITLLSAVVFARFSTGGCDCGDEVGVSGRAYGDPRESVNEN
                     EI"
     CDS             complement(join(13874..14461,14538..14711))
                     /Name="input.path1.gene47"
                     /gene="input.path1.gene47"
                     /phase="0"
                     /source="GlimmerHMM"
                     /transl_table=1
                     /translation="MAGIAHPKRPLEGEPAVSREYKKPKLSELPIDQAKRSAIDGLVHS
                     FRKKGEFDNMRTAPAKAKLLAALEELVERETEKTPAFYLSKDPNIAASLLEGVVERSGL
                     YKDAADTIGKMLDEIMEETGRAKMREYRINEVGPEIAAEEEKRGSKSEEEWAREAEERQ
                     QEREAAREREALEREKEEKAKREERRRREREDEERRVKERQAREEREERRRKEEEERRK
                     EDRERIEREKEEDKRKGVSGKKRRRLNAPLA"
     PFAM_domain     complement(join(14228..14461,14538..14588))
                     /aSDomain="COMPASS-Shg1"
                     /aSTool="clusterhmmer"
                     /database="32.0"
                     /db_xref="PF05205.12"
                     /description="COMPASS (Complex proteins associated with
                     Set1p) component shg1"
                     /detection="hmmscan"
                     /domain_id="clusterhmmer_input.path1.gene47_0004"
                     /evalue="1.90E-11"
                     /label="input.path1.gene47"
                     /locus_tag="input.path1.gene47"
                     /protein_end="136"
                     /protein_start="41"
                     /score="44.5"
                     /tool="antismash"
                     /translation="LVHSFRKKGEFDNMRTAPAKAKLLAALEELVERETEKTPAFYLSK
                     DPNIAASLLEGVVERSGLYKDAADTIGKMLDEIMEETGRAKMREYRINEV"
     CDS             join(15144..15177,15244..15470)
                     /Name="input.path1.gene48"
                     /gene="input.path1.gene48"
                     /source="GlimmerHMM"
                     /transl_table=1
                     /translation="MVHKVLFWSGLGVGVRLWQLGIEMRPLFNRESLWVYPVFAGIGGS
                     FGYWLMGVEQRQWRVLADRRDALLEKRARRKEREEAAAQES"
     CDS             join(16029..16206,16256..16273,16791..17340,17395..17566)
                     /Name="input.path1.gene49"
                     /gene="input.path1.gene49"
                     /source="GlimmerHMM"
                     /transl_table=1
                     /translation="MSNSKPKGIVVFSGGSAANNLVDVFRAVREGKKCPLSYVIPISDN
                     GGSSSELIRVFGGPGIGDVRTGLANGTVITGQNNISHPSETTALDNVVATEYEDTERHD
                     AIEDANLPGTLPTLRKQYINFSKADEDDLPARIERLWYINPYGQEIRLAANPAVLTALK
                     DTQAIIYSIGSLYTSLIPSLILKGVGDSISNPAIRHKILILNSTNDRETGPSSKPYSAL
                     DFIAAIAKACAESRNVKGEVTKHDYNQEELKEIGIETMRVYGRRVEGESFVRYDEKALV
                     QALEVTMGRRDPRAERIRRNTLEG"
     PFAM_domain     join(16053..16206,16256..16273,16791..16798)
                     /aSDomain="UPF0052"
                     /aSTool="clusterhmmer"
                     /database="32.0"
                     /db_xref="PF01933.18"
                     /description="Uncharacterised protein family UPF0052"
                     /detection="hmmscan"
                     /domain_id="clusterhmmer_input.path1.gene49_0005"
                     /evalue="2.10E-14"
                     /label="input.path1.gene49"
                     /locus_tag="input.path1.gene49"
                     /protein_end="68"
                     /protein_start="8"
                     /score="53.5"
                     /tool="antismash"
                     /translation="IVVFSGGSAANNLVDVFRAVREGKKCPLSYVIPISDNGGSSSELI
                     RVFGGPGIGDVRTGL"
     PFAM_domain     join(16796..17340,17395..17479)
                     /aSDomain="UPF0052"
                     /aSTool="clusterhmmer"
                     /database="32.0"
                     /db_xref="PF01933.18"
                     /description="Uncharacterised protein family UPF0052"
                     /detection="hmmscan"
                     /domain_id="clusterhmmer_input.path1.gene49_0006"
                     /evalue="2.20E-24"
                     /label="input.path1.gene49"
                     /locus_tag="input.path1.gene49"
                     /protein_end="277"
                     /protein_start="67"
                     /score="86.2"
                     /tool="antismash"
                     /translation="LANGTVITGQNNISHPSETTALDNVVATEYEDTERHDAIEDANLP
                     GTLPTLRKQYINFSKADEDDLPARIERLWYINPYGQEIRLAANPAVLTALKDTQAIIYS
                     IGSLYTSLIPSLILKGVGDSISNPAIRHKILILNSTNDRETGPSSKPYSALDFIAAIAK
                     ACAESRNVKGEVTKHDYNQEELKEIGIETMRVYGRRVEGESFVRYDE"
ORIGIN
        1 atccccacac tacaccacca ctcccacggc cacatatacc catgcctacc agccaccatc
       61 gcatacagcg catcccgcgc agcctcggac ggagcccact tactacggcc agcatgcatc
      121 ttacggatcc acacctgctc cggcgtcata ctcatacgcg cagcctcctg tccaggatcc
      181 ctacggccga actcccgcac cgcagtacac tcatgcaact ccaaggtatt ttggttatta
      241 tgagcctcca ttcatggact atcactaagc cccatcagtg tcgccgcgcc aggctactac
      301 attgcttcgg atggccgccg taagtgatgt ttccttttgc cgtgcctgct tatagctgat
      361 ctcgtatctc gcccagaata ccccctttct cagcagcctc agcaaccaca acccccacca
      421 gctggccgcc gaagatagag taagtcctgg aaatggccac cttctgcgga tcttgttgta
      481 tttctttgtg ctggagctag attttccaaa tggccgccag gtactcccgt ttgttcctcc
      541 gtcattatac tggtccgaag atacccatac catttttcgc aacatgcgtc tggagtctga
      601 ccgcccctta ttaatggctg cctaatcacc caaggatctg tttgattttt gattacattc
      661 tcaaaagcgg gcggatagag tgggcatctg gtgaacgctg gcccaagttc gttgttttag
      721 tcgatgtggg aacgctctga atgaaggccg acaaacattt cttcccacgg agccaggttt
      781 ctggcaacac cctttaatgt gccttgtcca gctaggtggt aagattttcc aggatgccac
      841 atatcaagga tggttgattc aaagtccatt gaggagcctt ctatcaacaa gcggaaattc
      901 accggaatgg acacacattt ccttctagtg ctgaacttca cgcacgtttc gctatctatt
      961 ttgccggagc gtttcattct tgattgcatc gcgtttcctg agcgttacgc attcgcgcat
     1021 gtatatacct tcatctcgta cgatttacca cgaaggaaat gtttacgacc ggatggccac
     1081 ctgttgtttt gcatagcgga caagggtgga taagacaccc aagtcagact gcttatctcc
     1141 agtcacgtat acgaatgtcc tccagggaac tgaattctcc acttggcatg tttcaaccag
     1201 ttacggtctt ccagtcctcc atttccccat tgagcttgtt cttgatgccc aacccgagcc
     1261 gctgcaattt aacagtacca accacagatg acgcaagaat ttttttcctt gttatcaggc
     1321 accagaacgc accacagaat gtcgcgaatg tcccacgccc tgcttaccat cccacgcctt
     1381 catatactgc tcaccatccc gcgtaatcat catcactttg ctgggagagg cttgatagtc
     1441 ctgttactgt agtctcaata tcacgaagat acgatccatt gtccggcgcg aaatgcgcgg
     1501 ccgtatcata cgcaggcccg gatcatgcat ggtgaagcag cattgcagct ttatccgctt
     1561 caatctattg ttcagctccg caaacccgtc gcacatgtct ttacttgctg aagtaaccag
     1621 tttgcataat ggacaaatgc acgcttcgat gacttgcatt gctgcaatgc aggcgcgaaa
     1681 tccgttcact gcatggtgct ccccgaccgg tcttcagtca ccccgacgat gctttataca
     1741 cgtcaaagtg ccctcattat cacgtactag cgcttcgcgc atactatctc gtctcgatac
     1801 gaaccccctc cccccagcaa cccatcgcct caattttgcg gcacagcgtc tctgagctcc
     1861 gcatgctact cggcatcctg ctctgcccag tatgcacgcg caagccactg aatccttctc
     1921 ccaagcgcct atcacatgct agaacccgat accctgggtc ttccggacgc gcgatgcgct
     1981 tcggcagctc gcgagagggt gtatcggaag aatttgcatc aggcgttcgt gcatgcggac
     2041 gcgatcggtg agagaggtgc cgtgtcggct tcgggccgca ctcgtatctg ggggatgggg
     2101 gaggatctag atcgttgagg tggtctggag gcaggtttgg ggagtctgcg tgttgggatg
     2161 gtggttggtg gttgggcgag gggtggggat gggcgcgggg ataacggggc cctgcgtgtg
     2221 gatcgtggag aggaaggtat acgggtcggt aggaaggtca agacgacgtg gacatgggtg
     2281 actagattga tattgccgtt gtatgtatgt agatgagtgc ttttggggat cggcgtttga
     2341 aagttcccgg ttttatatca ttcaatttga ggattgtttt tcgtccctgc ccctcttgct
     2401 gtacagctct tcttgcttgt ttgtatttgg cttcccttct attctgtcta gtgcatcctc
     2461 tataagaccg atatggcctc ggagtgtgcc ctcaatttca tcgagacgtg cttcttgctc
     2521 ttcaaggttg tagtccaggc gcgagcggat gtagaaggta gagccgccta tggccaaaag
     2581 gttgacggca ggaaggaggt tctgtaaacg caggaacgta gatgtcatat ttgatgtgtt
     2641 taaagcgaag agaatgagaa atcacggagt gtaagagtta gcacgtcggc tttgtatacg
     2701 atatgtcagt aacctcaaat cgatgacgac atgtacttat cccactgtat catgggctag
     2761 aaatacatag ggaagtatag ccaattcact gtaaaggtag cgatgctgtt gtttgcgtat
     2821 aatatggttg tctcgtaggt aggtagtact ttcgacgacg tagaatgata ggcgctcgtc
     2881 tcacctatac gggtaaagcg ccaccgggaa ggatgaatga cgcgcagcca cgggaccgcg
     2941 ggaagacgcg acgacccacc aaagcgcatc tcaccgcgtt cgcgcgccat cctcgcccaa
     3001 atcaaacagg ccccccatat aaacataata cgcgcgaaat atctctataa actgcccacg
     3061 cgatgcagta acccaatctc caccacgatg tcctccccgc cgcccgtctt cgcctcctcc
     3121 ccgatctctc gataacatcc ctgcgtcgaa ccccaaaatc aaacttcacc tacaaacacc
     3181 tctcccagct gaaaacatac tccacgcaga cgcccctccg cgtaatcgca catgtcgacc
     3241 tcgacgcctt ctacgcccag tgcgaaaccg tccgcctagg catcgaccct tccaagcccc
     3301 tcgccgtcca acaatggcag ggcctcatcg ccataaacta ccccgcccgg gcctacggcc
     3361 tcagccgcca cgtcaccagc gccgaagcgc tgaagctctg tcccgagctc ataatgcagc
     3421 acgttgcgac gtggaaggag ggcgacgaca agtggagcta cagcgctgat gcgttcaagg
     3481 agattgcgac gcggaaagtc agcttggatc cgtatcggac ggagagccgg aagatattga
     3541 agtgtatcaa agaggcgttg ccggagggcg cgctgcagag ggtggagaag gccagtatcg
     3601 acgaggtgtt tatggatctg agcgcgcagg tgcattctat actcatggag cggtaccctg
     3661 agctgagggg cccaccgccg tatgatgacc cgagcgaata tctgcccaag gtgccgacta
     3721 cggcgctgga ctggaaggcc gatgcgctgg tcgagacggg ggaagaggat ggcgaggata
     3781 gggaccctga ttgggatgat gtggtgacgg tgctggcgtc tgaaatcgta cgcgatgtcc
     3841 ggaaagctgt tttcgatacg ttggggtata catgttcagg cggtgtggcg aagaataaga
     3901 tgctggcgaa gctgggcagc gggtataaga agccgaatca gcagacggtg atacggagtc
     3961 gggcggtcaa acacttcctg agtgacatga aatttacgaa gatacggatg ctgggtggga
     4021 aattagggga ccaggtagtg gagatgtttg gcaccgacca agtaaaagaa ctattgaatc
     4081 agccgctgga tcagctgaag cgattaggcg atgatacggg gacctggctg tatagtacga
     4141 tccgtggcga ggatcacagc gaagttaacc ccaggacaca gatcaagagc atgttatctg
     4201 ccaagtcatt ccgtccagct atcaactctt tcgagcaggg cgtgaagtgg ctgcgtatct
     4261 tcgttgcaga tatcttttcg cggtgcgtgg aggaaggtgt gctggaaaac aaaaggaggc
     4321 cgcgatctat caatctgcat catcgtcaag gcggtcagac gaggagtagg cagagtccga
     4381 ttccgcaagg caaaccattc agcgaggcta tcctattcga tctagcaaag aacctgctag
     4441 ctcaggtagt agtcgatggg cgagcgtggc cctgtgcgaa cctctcgctt agtgtgggcg
     4501 gcttcgaaga tggtgtcaca aataacaaag gtatcggggg cttcctcgtt cgaggcgagc
     4561 aggcaaaggc aatgctgtcg agtggacggg cttccatgag cgggggtgag ccaccagcga
     4621 aacgcagacg gacaaaaggc aatatcaaaa gctttttcgg tcctcccagc gagaagaaac
     4681 gcgattttga agcagcgagg agggtactga tggaaagccg ggagtcgacg cgagaggagg
     4741 aagaagaggc agaggaagaa gttgaagaag atgacggtga tgaattcgga gcaccgccgc
     4801 tcgaagatgt gccggagcag ctacctatac aaacgcccga aaaagagatg tacacatcca
     4861 gtacgccgcc atcggcgcaa ccgcagaata tatctgatac cgagccacca gaaagaccca
     4921 gagaaagacc cagagaaaga cccgaagaaa gacccgaaga aaaacccgaa gaaagaccca
     4981 aagaaagtgt cgtagaagca tcgccatcgc tgaatcttca gcaaagggcg ttggaaacat
     5041 tcttttgtgt taagtgtaac aagcgcttgc ccatgggtgc aaaggtggag cacgatgatt
     5101 atcacttcgc gttggatctg tcgaaggaaa tgagagcgga ggatcggatc gtgccaaata
     5161 caatgcaaac tgtaagaaat acaccagcgt cgaaaccatc gagaggaagg ggcagaccgc
     5221 cgggcagtgg aagaagtgtc gaaaagggtc aggcaaaact cgcgttcgga cgccagaact
     5281 gagatctgtg ttgttagtga agtgtcgggg ttgcatcatc gttgtaattg gttgctgttt
     5341 gccttacctt aagagcgata cagcgtagtt tgatagtctc ggtcaggttg agaaataggt
     5401 cctcttgttt cccttcccgt tgtgccattc ctcttcccat aaggcgctac tcctggcctt
     5461 gtagatcttg gtgtcccggt accatgcgcc gcggtgcttt ctctccctgg ggcacatggg
     5521 gtcttcaggc agattgtcaa catcggcaac ccaaacaaat aaacaaatga ggaaataaca
     5581 gaaggatgtc cttaccatta tttggatgtc tctcttcaca cttccaacat ttctgaggcc
     5641 tcattttggt gaccttggcg ttcaccacct ttcccttctt cttcttgtcc ggtggcagat
     5701 tcttatccca ccgaggcagc tctgccttat tcttcttctt attcttccca tcccactctt
     5761 ccgctctctc caagaactgc ttcgtcttct ccttgctcac gtactccatt tccattctga
     5821 agactgggct cacgcgacac aagataccaa tcttcttata caacgcttgc atcctagcag
     5881 accgccacct tctatgcgta tactccatgt actccatgta ctcattcacc ttgcaaggaa
     5941 tggtctcgtc caagctcaag tcaaagatcc tctggcggat ttccgtaggg atgccgagga
     6001 gagaagcgga tggaacctcc cgctcctgca gccggtatgc caggttgttg cgcatccacg
     6061 ggtggaggta tttcaacgca gtttctttct tggcggcttt tcgtttcaca tcgcgtaact
     6121 cacggtagaa gggcatccgg gtatcgatct tgatgcgcat ctcgcgctcg agggctcgtt
     6181 tgcgcttttg cgcttggttc gcgcgacgat tcttcttgta gtttgcgccc cgtcgcactg
     6241 aaggcgtctc ttccacgaaa ggctcgtctc cagtcatggt gttggtgtga gggtgaagag
     6301 ggagggaggt gggaggggca aagaaaggtt tatcacgcct tgcttggagg cagtttggag
     6361 gaaggagcga ccgtttgcat actacctaac ttggctagcg cgccttgcac ttccatagat
     6421 acagctttct gtcttcgaag ctggtggaaa tgatggtgcg ctgattgttg ctatctaatt
     6481 tgtgttggca gtcacttgcg taaagtagtg tgcctccgtt cttttcaaat tttgcctcga
     6541 catcaaagta ccaatcaccg tcactttcac atagttttac tattcgtgct cccgcttgca
     6601 tacaacttac gatcaggtgg tagacctttt cagtcttgcc tgagtctggg tcaactcgag
     6661 tactcgtttg cacaagtttg atccgaaaga ctcccccacc catgttctct tctgcgagca
     6721 ctaccctccg gccgatagtt gggcaatgca caagtcggat atggtcatcg taagatccgg
     6781 tcaataacag aaacccgttc gatgcagatt tcgaggcctc agtaaactat atgaaatgag
     6841 gctttgtata cttcgtggag gtaagccagg gcataactta caggcacttg agagatgggt
     6901 aatacagctg tgacacctgc ttggtgaatc tttcgatcca tccaaggcat tatttgaggt
     6961 gttgggcttg cggaaacact gcatgatgtt tagcacatgc atctcatgtg tcattgggaa
     7021 aacatacctc tcttgatcga tttccaaatc tacgtaacgc agtatcgcat cgtcacctcc
     7081 agatacaagt ccccattgtt cacagtcatt tccagaatgt ttgacaaatg agcacatcca
     7141 tgcttgaaaa tcgtgttgca aaatagcgac agttgagcta gctttcggtt cgaacgcagc
     7201 tacacaaact tggccgtccg aaagcgtcat tgcaacatgg cgaccttcgg gatggaaagc
     7261 caggaaagtg ataaggatat catgagaaaa aagttggatc gtacgaatgt ggtgcatctt
     7321 tgggtggtta aggggattgc cgtctttatc gtttgagctg agaccgtata gggcaatcga
     7381 tccagtagat gtagagatgg cgaagacatc tgattttcca tcgacgaggc tacttttagg
     7441 aacaaaatga aggtcataaa ctccaaattg tgttcgtaat gtttgaatga ttttcctggc
     7501 gtgtgtcaat ccgtcgtgct cgacacaaag gcgtgtgacc tgggagcgaa taagaaatgc
     7561 tcttacatct caccatctac tacctgaatc aaatcgagac ttccgactcg ggtctgatta
     7621 gttggcgcac cgaattcaga agtctcatct tcaagtagtg tgtacgtgcc gaccactgca
     7681 tattgatcgt tctttggcca gaatttcaca acgtctgggc gtagatctag tgtcagcact
     7741 ttaaagtcat cgatgatatc catactatac gactcgctgc ggacctgttc ggcgtatgct
     7801 ggtttgcttg ggttccacac gcttgactct gtgcttgtgc gtatgtaagt aggaccactg
     7861 tgggaaagca cgaagggact agcgtctcgg ttaaagctgc ctcgtccacg acatcatgtg
     7921 ctgcttcaca accttggaac atgtacgatg taatgctcca ctgatctaca ggtccacagt
     7981 tgtgaactgg acatgcacgt gcgcatcaat gtcgtgtgta aatgtaactc cgtccggctg
     8041 aggcgccaag aaagccacag cagtgcaccg cctcgttggt gccttaacta tacccctgct
     8101 cgcctcgttg ttgcctacgc taagcatcac tactaccgta tttggccact ggggctacta
     8161 cattcatgtt gtataaagaa ggcacatggg aacgcgttct tttcgcgtcc ataaagatca
     8221 agcgcgtttc gccattcaat gtcagattac tctcctcgta ccaacacaac ttggcaacca
     8281 cgcactccca catacacact ctctcattac tgcaaacacc tcaccatggc accacgcact
     8341 cccacataca cactctctca ttactgcaaa cacctcacca tggccgacac atcccgaacc
     8401 gagcttcgca cctcgaagcg taagcgggct caggtcaact attacgagga gcccgctagc
     8461 gacgacgagg agctcaccct tcatgatgaa gagaatgagg aagtcaaaga gagctctcgg
     8521 ccaaaggttt gttgaccgat gcctatatct ttctctggaa tactcatgta tatcagaagt
     8581 gcaaatctgt gtcatcaaag cccctcccga agaagaagat cttccctttc ttggaactgc
     8641 caggcgagct caggaacaag atctacaatt attgtctcca tgatccggct ggcgtctatc
     8701 tcttcgcagc cacgcagaag tatcgtcgta cggtatccag gggagcagga ctggactatt
     8761 acggcgaatc tccaatcaca cattccaccg acgacgagaa tgatgagcaa gaggaggaaa
     8821 aggctgagct gccaagcgat gttatgcgcc ctttcgtacc cgctctcctt gcggtttgca
     8881 aaaagattaa cgaggaagcc cgcggcatct tgtatgacca tgtattccat gtgagagatt
     8941 cgatgacctt gcattcgttc cttgtcgacc taggccctcg cggtgcgact tacttgaaga
     9001 atgtcgagct tggggagtgg ggccacggta gaggagtgaa taaagcgtat aatcacgttt
     9061 gtctcccact gtatggttgg actacatttt gctgaaccct tcgcaggctt gcttcactgc
     9121 tctcgcagct gccaccaatc tagagaagtt caccttccat ggtatcctct cgtggagctc
     9181 ggacccaaaa cccagagcta ctaggttcta tcgcgatgct ttcccttggc tagaagcgat
     9241 aggtgctgcc aagggcaagg ctgatgcagc cgtggacttg gtcgacgtcc gagttcaaga
     9301 tcccagctcc tactactatt accgacgagg ccgcgcacga acagcacgca agttctcatc
     9361 atatgaggat attgatttgt ttcgagaaga actggccaag ctgctgaatg ctcgcatgga
     9421 ccgcataaga tcgtagatgc tggcatgcgg cacggaagca gacgaatttg ctcattcgac
     9481 cacgccaacc acaatgatgg gacaccgagg tccatcaatt ttttatcaca gaatttcttg
     9541 cacactgatc ataggcaggc tctggtttgc gaggtatcat gggaagaagg acagcattca
     9601 aacggcgttt tcagttattt tggccagact gtgaattgct aatgacattc aacgatctct
     9661 tatttttatc actaatgacc gatgtggtag cggaagctat gggctttctc tctctctgcc
     9721 tttataggga ggcttgcacg gaatgatgta gctctcacgc attctcatgg tgcttttaac
     9781 gcacatgaca attggttgca gtttagcaat atatcatcta aatgtcaaat accagctctt
     9841 cccatcactc aataacattg tagggtatca aaatatgcat taaagatgct agccacaaat
     9901 ttgcttcatg tgtgtcatca ggcgcgtgtt tatgcacaaa gaaaatgccc acgcttcatc
     9961 acatcgtaac caagagatct tccctcctag atcatcatca tcaccgaacg accaacctcg
    10021 ccagcagtcc tcttaaccct tcagccccct ccttagcttc ctcccccaac gactcttcaa
    10081 catgacaaat cagcttctcc gccttcccgc tcaacccctc aatcacgccc ttgctatact
    10141 caaagctccc cttctcttca agataccgca ccgcataccg ctttacctcc tcatccgtcg
    10201 tcttctgctt gagaatattg tacatgacac gattcgatgg atccgcccga atcgcatgga
    10261 taacggggaa actgaacttc ccctccgtca aatcctcgca cattcccttg aggctcttat
    10321 actcgctcgt actcgacaaa ttcaaatggt cgtccagaat ctgaaacagc aggccaatcg
    10381 tgctgaccag cggcgcgcag tcgatggcga ccgtgctctc cgcctgcatc agcttgatgg
    10441 cgagccggaa caggcccccc gtcttgttgt cgaccatctc gaggtactgc gcttctgacg
    10501 ggcaggtcag gctgtcgcgc cagtggagct ccatgccttg cccgcggtgc aggttgagca
    10561 gctcctccga gtaaatgttg atgagctggg gattgttgag cgggaggagc tcctgcaggg
    10621 cgcggaagta gacgtagttt gccgagttta tggtctgggc gacgccgaag atggagtttg
    10681 cgacggggat gccgcggcgg aggacggagg agtcttcgac gtcgtcgacg ctggggggat
    10741 gcgggttagt ggtgcgcgca gcggggaggg aggggatttg gggctcggag cagacgtaca
    10801 ggagggatgc tgtgtgcagc atgccgacta cgcgcgttat gacttctagt cgttctggtg
    10861 ggacttttag ccacttgttg aaggcagcga tgcactggct gcggatgtcc tttccagggt
    10921 gcccgacaag ataatcgtag ggccctaaca atatcctttc attctcctcg gtccagcctt
    10981 catgccgtcc gtatatgagg tcatccccga tgtttccctg cggatccggc ggcgggggtg
    11041 cctgttcgaa cgatgtcttc gcgtcgccca tggcgttgtg tgttcgcgcg gggtgctgcg
    11101 gggcttgtac ctggtcctgt acctgagtct cgtggaatag cttgctcttt ttgctctggc
    11161 tcatccagtc gacttcggag agcgggcgca agacggagcc gcggtgcttg acgccgttgg
    11221 cgatgccgtg ggacgatgtc ctcggaggga tcgcgttcgg gctttggtag ggcgactggg
    11281 cgtggagggt gcgtgagacg gcggagctgg ggccgaggat ggcatggcgg tcgcgttctt
    11341 atcacgagtg ggccgagtcg actttgtgta cggttgcctg ctcactcgtt tgcttgtgat
    11401 ctggctggta gtgacggtgt gtgcgcgtgc cagccagtcc catacgcgga tgcgcaggac
    11461 aaggttcgaa gcgaaaggat aatcgatcga gatgtgactg tgactgtacc ggtacacaac
    11521 aagtaactat gaactatagg tgagcgtgca gtgggagctt gtgttcaggt tagtgcaggc
    11581 atcaaggaaa cataaattgg tggcagtgag ctgccaggca ccatgcgact aaagtagacg
    11641 tccggagttt gccattccaa cggagcttct tgcagctact tcccatggcg tgttcttgcg
    11701 aaacagtggc accggtcccg cagccgtgga tactgggccg gcttggacga gcggacgtgt
    11761 taggaacgcg gggatgcacg cggcgccaca attagccgta cattcacatg atacgttaca
    11821 caacctggat caggtatcaa atctgcgcca atgtgccagg tatcaattcc cattgagcat
    11881 ggaacatgca gaaggaacac aaggagtaca aggaatacat tgaattgatt ttgcgcctgc
    11941 ctaaatccga tatttacatg cagcgtgtaa ccgccctgtt ctgtagtgct tatgtagaac
    12001 tacatgcgcc tcgatatgac gtaatgaaca catgcactga tcgctgggat tagctttgtg
    12061 gctgccactt tagcagaacg ccatctacaa ttttgaggct ggcgaagaga actgttcata
    12121 cgagatcaac agatcggcat tgcgttaggt tgtttcatgc acgaaatata cgtgcacttg
    12181 gacatcgaac gtgttttatg agacagtcta gtctcaccaa aaactggggt tgcaagtggc
    12241 tcacaaaacg aatcggtagt tgcgtatatg aatcataggt aagaaaagac gggtatcatt
    12301 caggtggtaa cacgagatac gagaaaacaa agctgagaga caatgtgatc cctcacacat
    12361 tatagaaagc taaattcctt tttcttgacg ccagtcaaaa gaaagaatac ctcagtaacg
    12421 aaccgtggga aaaactaggt cgatggtgaa gttactgcac caccttgtcc gtcttatcat
    12481 cgtatcttga tatgacgttg ctgcttttac cgacggcgag ttcggctcct attacgacta
    12541 cgacttcgtg aacggctaac atcgcgccgc tttctgtcat ggtctcggct gcgatcacgc
    12601 tcctttccgc ggtcgtcttt gccagattct cgaccgggta agtagcgatc agactcttgc
    12661 aatcgcgtcc tgccttccct atttccgtca tagcggtcat agtcgcggcg atagcgactg
    12721 tcatctttcc gtggcctctt ctgatccccg cgatcgtttc tatcgcggct gaaatcacgc
    12781 ttccgaccac cgcctggaag gtacctgtct atcctttctt ggcttcgaga gcggctgcga
    12841 ttgcggcgac gaggtggggg tgagcggtcg cgcgtacggt gacccccgcg agagcgtgaa
    12901 cgagaacgag atctagggcg gtctctacgg cgatcgtccg gagacgggct gcgagagtga
    12961 tatcgagact tgcgacggct ggaatacgtc tctctagagg ggcttcgtgc acgacgcgag
    13021 tcattgtcgt cgcggcggga atgtttctcg tcgcgatcgt ctttttcccg tcgtctacta
    13081 tcatctacag gtctggaggc gcgcttgtca tcatcccttc gtgaacgccg atcgtgctca
    13141 atgaaagatg cacgtctgtc atagcggctc ccacgtgaac ggcttctgct gtgctttcgt
    13201 acgcttacgc taccagcagc actgccagag cgtgagcgac cgcgggattt cccgtccgtt
    13261 ggaggcctat cccaccttga ctttgactca gactcggtag atttgatcac caacccttct
    13321 tccatttgtg tgtcctcgtc ctttgcaaga tttggtgtag caggcgacgc atcaaatttg
    13381 gcatccactt tggacggaga tttgatagct ggagaatgcg gcttgccctc ggtcgtagct
    13441 agtcttgaat tggtggggtc ttgggggacc agcgtttttg gtgggcgtac ttttggtaaa
    13501 ggaagttcca gcgataatga gcgtcgagcg aggaaaggcc cttgccgcga ttttgatttc
    13561 ttcatctcct cagtctcttg tagaagagct ttgagggcca aatcatcatc cacttcgact
    13621 ttgacatcct cgaatttcgt gttttctgta ggcctaggag accgcgttcg tgacctacgt
    13681 cttgttcgtt cacggtcatc gtcgcgatct ctgagacgtt ctctgcgacg atctggggtc
    13741 ctgcttcgtg ctcggctgtc acgacggtta tcacgacgat ggtcacgacg tcgatcgcga
    13801 tcgcggtcac ggttccgctc gcgttcttcc tcgaatttgc gttctcgctc tcgatcttcc
    13861 tcgcggattc gtttcaggcg agcggcgcgt tcagcctcct ccttttcttc ccgctcacgc
    13921 cttttctttt gtcttcttct ttctcgcgct cgatgcgttc tcggtcttcc ttgcggcgct
    13981 cctcctcctc cttccggcgt ctctcttcgc gttcttcgcg tgcctggcgc tctttcacac
    14041 gacgctcttc atcttctcgc tcacgacggc ggcgctcctc ccgttttgcc ttctcctcct
    14101 tttcacgttc gagcgcctcc ctctccctcg cagcttcgcg ttcttgttgt ctttcttctg
    14161 cctcacgtgc ccactcctct tcgcttttgc tccctcgttt ctcttcctcg gctgcaatct
    14221 ctgggccaac ttcgttgata cggtattcgc gcattttcgc gcggcctgtt tcctccatga
    14281 tctcatcgag catcttgcca atggtgtcgg cagcatcttt gtataatccg ctacgctcca
    14341 caactccttc gagtaacgac gcggcgatgt tcgggtcctt ggataagtag aacgcgggcg
    14401 ttttttctgt ttctcgctcg acgagctcct ctagggcggc taggagtttt gctttggcgg
    14461 gctgttgcgt gtcagttgct ttgatttaat ataaagacga gagaagtagt tacactagct
    14521 tcgaattgtg tacgaaccgc agtgcgcatg ttgtcgaact cgcccttctt gcggaagctg
    14581 tgcacgagtc catcgatagc cgatcgcttc gcctggtcga tggggagttc ggagagtttt
    14641 ggttttttgt attcgcgaga tacggcaggc tcgccctcga gcggccgttt cgggtgagca
    14701 atgcctgcca tagcgggcgg gcgggtcggg cgtggtgcgt gatgagttgg attggaggct
    14761 cctatgccaa aggtcgcgtt gatatggacg gcgctataga cggcacagga cagttatagc
    14821 ggatgcgaat ggcggggcca gtgtacttca gcagtaatga gcgcagattg catctttgga
    14881 gggtggatat gaaggtcaag tgagcgttgc gcaagagcag caatagcagt cgcggtgctg
    14941 ctgtcttggc gccaagtatc gctggtcggg gtcgcgcaac ccagcctggg agcttcagta
    15001 aagcatcctg gcagggcgaa cagacgacgc gacctcacaa cacacaaccc tgccgcccct
    15061 gagctatcgc gatagcaccc aggcccctca atcgctgcct ccacacaccc gcacgtaata
    15121 tcgcaccctc gaaatccccc acaatggttc acaaggttct cttttggagc ggactcggta
    15181 aatatctcac cgcccctccg aacacactca gagccgccta ctgaccccaa tcgtgtgaat
    15241 caggtgtcgg cgtgcggcta tggcagctcg gcattgagat gcgtcccctc ttcaaccgcg
    15301 agtccctctg ggtctacccc gtctttgctg gcatcggcgg cagcttcgga tactggctca
    15361 tgggcgttga gcagcgacag tggagggtgc ttgccgaccg acgagacgcc ctgctcgaga
    15421 agcgcgccag gaggaaggag cgcgaggagg ccgccgccca ggaatcataa acgtgtttgg
    15481 ctgagggtga aagtggggag ttgaagacag ttctgcggct gccttcgccc cggcacgcat
    15541 ccggcagagt ctaattgggg gctttgcggt catagttgcg ctggaatgct ggtggaggag
    15601 gaacacatca tgtgtaggga cgtgagaagg gcgttaatgt actccatgat tcctcgagcc
    15661 gaggactcgc attgtacaaa atcctcaatt caccaaaaaa agtatcatct aaattgaacc
    15721 acgtgtattg catgcactcg gagctcgaat tacttggaag ctcgtggcat ggcattgctg
    15781 aactatcgca atcgggagct gtccatatcg agtaacatga gctgccatgg ctccgccctg
    15841 ttcgcagcta accttatgct agaaaagaac acatttctag cgttacgatt tctaatctga
    15901 taccgtgtct tctttcaaca acagctatat tgtcccctgt ggccttcgtg acttccctag
    15961 tcatctgaag atacgtcact atcgtgctgt gcctgccaag ccctccctca gcacctccaa
    16021 tcatcgccat gtccaactca aagcccaagg gcatcgttgt tttttcaggt ggaagtgctg
    16081 ccaataacct tgtcgatgta ttcagggctg tcagagaagg caagaagtgc ccgctaagct
    16141 atgtgattcc catcagcgac aatggtggaa gctcgtcaga gttgataaga gtatttggag
    16201 ggccaggtat gagttgaata atttcttgaa aggttgttta gcttacatga atcaggtatc
    16261 ggtgatgtcc gcagtatgtc aagtcgcaaa tatcttgtgt ggagcggtac taatagaaaa
    16321 tttcaaggtc gtctcgtgcg tctgattcca gacgatccag atcacgatga tagtgagaaa
    16381 gcagccatca aaatcttttt caaccatcgc ttgcccaaag atcagacagc agcgagatta
    16441 gagtggctac acattgttga agcaagccac gaactttgga ccaatatctc cacggcgaag
    16501 aaagagctca tgcgcgccat actgaattca gtcaattttg agattgtaaa gagaatgagg
    16561 ccgagttcca cattcgactt ttcgggtgca agtattggta atctctttct cacagggtaa
    16621 aacgcactgc atctgtagaa tactaccatt ttactaacag cttgcaaggg cccgtctctt
    16681 tactggttcc ttcgaatccg cgatatacct actctcgagc atctgctcag tgccaaacca
    16741 cacctccgtt ctgcccgctg ttaacactaa cttcacgcac cacatatcag ctggtcttgc
    16801 caatggcact gtcatcacag gtcaaaataa tatctctcat ccttcggaga caacagctct
    16861 cgacaacgta gtagcaactg agtacgaaga caccgaacgc cacgacgcca ttgaggacgc
    16921 caacctcccc ggaaccctcc ctaccctacg aaaacagtat atcaacttct ccaaagccga
    16981 tgaagacgac cttccagctc gcatcgaaag actgtggtac atcaatcctt acggccaaga
    17041 gatccgcctc gcagccaacc cagcggttct cactgccctt aaagataccc aagcaattat
    17101 ctacagcata ggctcgctgt atacctcctt gatcccctct ctcatcctca aaggagtcgg
    17161 agactcaatt tccaatcccg ctatccgcca caaaatcctt atcctcaatt ccacaaacga
    17221 ccgcgaaaca ggcccttcgt cgaaaccata ttcagcccta gattttatcg cggcgattgc
    17281 aaaggcttgt gccgagagtc ggaatgtaaa aggtgaggtt acgaagcatg attacaatca
    17341 gtatgttacg catctgattt acctgacggg tcctggtacg ccggaggtga atagggagga
    17401 gctcaaggag attgggatcg aaacgatgag ggtgtatggg agaagagtgg aaggggagag
    17461 cttcgtgagg tatgacgaga aggcgttggt gcaggcgttg gaggttacta tgggcaggag
    17521 ggatccgagg gcggagcgga taaggaggaa tactcttgaa ggatagtaca ggtcgataat
    17581 atggttcgtt ttctctatga ggcttcaact tatgtgtagg ttcgtctacg atactttgag
    17641 tgcgatcaga gatagcaata atgttaggtt cacttggccg ttcagcaatt attggtgtgc
    17701 agttgtgatt ctattgggta gaacaagtat caaatcggag agaaatggcc atgtaaaacc
    17761 gtcaagatgt atcctacagc gacttttttt catgtgtata cattaccgaa gcaaccacaa
    17821 ctgatagcgg caaatgcgtt cacccacaaa aggtccacgc ctaatcccag aactctcgta
    17881 gcaacgctcc ctcacaagaa caccaggtgg cgaatctaga ttccatagcc ctgacataca
    17941 cactgcgtag cgcagggcta gaaacatccc tagttttgac aagtgctgac actagggtcc
    18001 atgaaatgtc gatccacacc accggtaacc cctattccca actcaactca ccttcccgga
    18061 tctcatacat attgggaaaa aatacatata tatataaatt ctcattattg agatataata
    18121 tcatgcgagt tcccttggaa atcctccgag ccatcctcga atatgttcga gcaacttcca
    18181 accgtgtgga attgttgcag ctgaggctgg tcagctgtac gcccatctac ttggcgccgt
    18241 gctcttgctt cacaactgac ttctagcagc gatattcgat gtcgagatac tggctctcgt
    18301 ctttgcagac tcagaccaac tcccgcacat tccttcggat ttttacgaag atagcctgag
    18361 tcaccggtac tggcggtggg ttaattacac agaccgcaat cgcaggggcg ccatcgattt
    18421 tcgctttatc aacagtgata aatggatgac tgtgcccccg acgctgcaga ggaagtacgt
    18481 gctcttccgc ctggtgcggg atggtgatca gcagagtctt ttcacgggtc tgttcacggg
    18541 ggttagggac ctagtggcta gcagtgacaa cgacttcaaa gagcagggaa gtgacctaac
    18601 agaactctta ctctccctct gcgcctttga caagaaaacc tcctgggtcg tcgctcacca
    18661 cgcacccaac ctgttcaaag tcttcgccca cctccaccgc ctcaacctcg cgcggaaacg
    18721 atctcacacc ccgtcacctc ttcccccctc tccccctccc cctcactcca aagcggcgaa
    18781 gaagatggcg aagacccttc cctagacccg cacttcctct cctggacctc cgaaatccac
    18841 ctcggctact cctacgccct cgcatgccgg tgcatccttc aaaacgacgt ccccctcctc
    18901 ttgaaaaccc tctcctcgaa ccccaccatc gacatgacca gtacaaccct ctgcttcggg
    18961 acctccatcc tcggattcgc catccagaag ggatccccca cgctcctccg cgacctcctc
    19021 gccgcgcggc cctcgtcaaa cagcagtccc gcgccggggc ctgcatcgca tcgcggcgcg
    19081 acagcggggc gctggagcgc cactccgtgt acgaactact gtgcatggcg acgtggcgca
    19141 ccacttcccc tgtgatgtcg aagaaattct cacaatcctc ttcgcccacc tgcaagccgc
    19201 cgccctgcta acgcgctcct cgcgccccga gaagctcctc gccaaagcca tatgggggga
    19261 cgtccccgcg ttggttgatt tcctggtcga gcgcgtggac ggtgagaagt acgggaggga
    19321 gttgaagcgg agggtggagg aggtgatgag cgttgggggt ttagggatcc gaggcagtat
    19381 cggagtggag cgccgtttgg ggtgaggttg cggacggggt ggccgaagtg gtcggttggg
    19441 atgtgtgtgg ggaggaggag ggggatgggg aggagtttgg gggttttgtg tgagaggttt
    19501 ccggagggag ggtgaggttg aaattgaggg gtaggggtag ggggcggatg tgtttatttc
    19561 ttcttgttta tattttggat ggtcgggtat gcgatgtttt ggagatttct ttttgagggt
    19621 gttgttgaac tttgattttt tctgtgaata tcgttactag attcggcgta agttgaactt
    19681 tcaaaacttc tgtcagagta ggtgtgacac ttcacttggt catctcaatc tcggaaacgc
    19741 aatgtagtga acacttttcc tttcttcgca tatggtatca agtataactc cccatccacc
    19801 tattccagtc caatacccgt gcgcaaaatt acgcactttc aaacgccgtg acaatgcaat
    19861 gggcttggta cagccgtagc ccagggctgt atgatttcaa gacaggatct tgaacatgcc
    19921 tggacaggaa aagaagacgt ggttcagatc tgtacgatct ggtccatgga atatctttcg
    19981 gtctgtccag gaactgggtc gaacaaatgt tttcccagac atacaaccgt ctggccataa
    20041 ccaaccatcc aaaccaaccc gatcatttta atgatcatta cgtacgcgcg ttatcttctc
    20101 ttacccagag tacatctttt tccacgactg cctttttaac ccatcccgca acgctgcctt
    20161 ttcttctaca cttgcagtgg tccaaaagcg aggagcttac atgcgctcga cggggctgag
    20221 accgaggatg cgcataccgt tgttgagagt ctggcgggca gcagtgtaca atgccaaacg
    20281 ggcaagcatg gtctcacgct cagagccgac gatctgaaga tggtcgtaag acgacgacaa
    20341 agcgtgggtc aacttgaagc tgtttacaaa gtcagtattg aatttgccaa gatctggatg
    20401 aacttacaga taggtcagaa cggtagtagg ttcctgggtc ttcaaagtgg tgatgaagat
    20461 atcgggccag gcagccaact ggcggacgag atcaataccc tgagactcct tgataagagt
    20521 gaggtcagcc gcagtggcaa gatcgatatc cgcgacgtct gggtgtgcag cggtgacctt
    20581 gcgggtaatg ctgcagagac gagcgtgtgc gtattggagg tagggaccag tgtcaccctc
    20641 gaagctggtc atcctgtcca tatcgaaagt gtagttgttg atgcgcttgc ccttcatatc
    20701 ttgcaccatg acagcggaga taccaagaac gtctgcgacc ttctcaggct cttcgaccta
    20761 gtataatagt tagtaacgta ttacgactcc acactgccag ccccaatgag ggagaccagg
    20821 atcctcggag cgatgtttcc ttacctgttc gtacttggcc tggttactcc tcatgacctc
    20881 gtgcatcttc tcagcaaccg tctcaaggat atcgtccaag aacttggcag tacccttcct
    20941 agtcgacatg ccaagcacca taccgaagtt gacgtgcgtg caagcagcag ccagctcctt
    21001 gtagtccatg gcttcgagga tcttgaacaa ctgtgcgaga tgaagatcct gttggctggc
    21061 taccacgtag atcatcttgt cgaacttgta cttctcaaag cgctccgaca cggccgcaat
    21121 gtcacgggtg aggtaaagcg aggtgccgtc cttcttcctc acaactgcct tgcccagctt
    21181 cttcgagtac ttggtcaggt cgacaatgat ggcgccctcg ctgttctcgc tgaccttctt
    21241 ctcctccatg accttggctg cgtgatccat gctctcatcc ttcacttggg actcaccgct
    21301 gtagtcgtcg tagcggatgt tgaggcgagc atatgtcttc ttgtactttt caatggaaag
    21361 gtccctgaaa cgcttccaga tgccaagggc gacaggctcg ccctcggtca tcctcttgaa
    21421 gtagcgcctg gccttctcat caacgccgtt gtcggaaatt tcctggacct ccttttccag
    21481 tgcagaggtg tcttggccct ccttcttcaa ctcctcaatt tttgccttga gctccttcct
    21541 cttctcgtct tcctccctcg cggttgcgga gatcttgacg tagacatcgt aaagatggcc
    21601 gatggggttc ttgacaagct cctcttcgga tccgtacagg tcgaagccga tagccagaac
    21661 accgtattgc ttgccccagt caccga
//
