# Supplementary material for: A draft genome of the ascomycotal fungal species Pseudopithomyces maydicus (family Didymosphaeriaceae)
Source: bioRxiv preprint, doi:10.1101/2022.11.26.518055, version 1 (2022-11-29)
Supplement: Supplementary Results [file 518055_file09.zip › antiSMASH_download/contig_9.region001.gbk]

LOCUS       contig_9               77452 bp    DNA     linear   UNK 01-JAN-1980
DEFINITION  contig_9.
ACCESSION   contig_9
VERSION     contig_9
KEYWORDS    .
SOURCE      
  ORGANISM  
            .
COMMENT     ##antiSMASH-Data-START##
            Version      :: 6.0.1
            Run date     :: 2022-03-15 04:58:58
            NOTE: This is a single cluster extracted from a larger record!
            Orig. start  :: 1341733
            Orig. end    :: 1419185
            ##antiSMASH-Data-END##
FEATURES             Location/Qualifiers
     CDS             complement(join(1..92,320..367,426..873,940..1278,
                     1387..1667,1722..1817,2181..2524,2780..2934))
                     /Name="input.path1.gene386"
                     /gene="input.path1.gene386"
                     /source="GlimmerHMM"
                     /transl_table=1
                     /translation="MDFVEPPFGGEGVEVPLVSATVMRPDDDEWYSFATRLDLSQSQEE
                     IAEFIQSGLVDLILLSVKVLIGTIVHSYDSVVNHMFEKLCGTTIQWYDIARRRRGPSKA
                     ADRALEAKMMENGWCVHQIDKILSTFSYQTAYYFARLPRPRSARLGHDRCSKASCKGWD
                     SKPVQVAPPGIPFSDQDLREIKGKAIDKMNIVYSSNNPTKLAYSLSCGWTTRSWTLQEG
                     CLPPLTVYALADGIYSHEARQFGQRFSMGKLNYAIRFAYVLVKKRFTAPKFVMAARGLT
                     PEIVAQDFEYPYAEIWNELLDRSSSQPADIPAIFANLIGISAYEVLKRDSEEKRVALII
                     RQQTVLPVEILYNTGPRLRGKLHAQRVPTIRQTQEPLDLQDDVAEESIGLLNVSEPEVQ
                     VFKNGWVLKDRLQVRNGDKEYFPCMFSTTDVNIPTSEFLLKRTSKCQAKDKEIAVTRVI
                     DPSPLNDSQGVEETVQGHCFIYDSGSLRAMSLGLIDDAPGAHMVIIGRSKERLTLRYSE
                     PIRFTRITRKRQNFGTLPVVECQCNIHESKQFVDIVYDAEDLGSLLDGSTKNPTIQVPG
                     WQTSSWARYVDRASVVGNSCGSCA"
     cand_cluster    1..77452
                     /SMILES="NC([*])C(=O)NC([*])C(=O)O"
                     /candidate_cluster_number="1"
                     /contig_edge="False"
                     /detection_rules="(Terpene_synth or Terpene_synth_C or
                     phytoene_synt or Lycopene_cycl or terpene_cyclase or NapT7
                     or fung_ggpps or fung_ggpps2 or trichodiene_synth or TRI5)"
                     /detection_rules="cds(Condensation and (AMP-binding or
                     A-OX))"
                     /kind="neighbouring"
                     /product="terpene"
                     /product="NRPS"
                     /protoclusters="1"
                     /protoclusters="2"
                     /tool="antismash"
     region          1..77452
                     /candidate_cluster_numbers="1"
                     /candidate_cluster_numbers="2"
                     /candidate_cluster_numbers="3"
                     /contig_edge="False"
                     /product="terpene"
                     /product="NRPS"
                     /region_number="1"
                     /rules="(Terpene_synth or Terpene_synth_C or phytoene_synt
                     or Lycopene_cycl or terpene_cyclase or NapT7 or fung_ggpps
                     or fung_ggpps2 or trichodiene_synth or TRI5)"
                     /rules="cds(Condensation and (AMP-binding or A-OX))"
                     /tool="antismash"
     protocluster    1..16671
                     /aStool="rule-based-clusters"
                     /contig_edge="False"
                     /core_location="join{[1352184:1352207](-),
                     [1350947:1351550](-), [1350289:1350884](-)}"
                     /cutoff="20000"
                     /detection_rule="(Terpene_synth or Terpene_synth_C or
                     phytoene_synt or Lycopene_cycl or terpene_cyclase or NapT7
                     or fung_ggpps or fung_ggpps2 or trichodiene_synth or TRI5)"
                     /neighbourhood="10000"
                     /product="terpene"
                     /protocluster_number="1"
                     /tool="antismash"
     proto_core      complement(join(8557..9151,9215..9817,10452..10474))
                     /aStool="rule-based-clusters"
                     /tool="antismash"
                     /cutoff="20000"
                     /detection_rule="(Terpene_synth or Terpene_synth_C or
                     phytoene_synt or Lycopene_cycl or terpene_cyclase or NapT7
                     or fung_ggpps or fung_ggpps2 or trichodiene_synth or TRI5)"
                     /neighbourhood="10000"
                     /product="terpene"
                     /protocluster_number="1"
     cand_cluster    1..16671
                     /candidate_cluster_number="2"
                     /contig_edge="False"
                     /detection_rules="(Terpene_synth or Terpene_synth_C or
                     phytoene_synt or Lycopene_cycl or terpene_cyclase or NapT7
                     or fung_ggpps or fung_ggpps2 or trichodiene_synth or TRI5)"
                     /kind="single"
                     /product="terpene"
                     /protoclusters="1"
                     /tool="antismash"
     CDS             complement(join(3776..3934,3988..5069,5122..5224,
                     5292..5456,5494..5571,6091..6105))
                     /Name="input.path1.gene387"
                     /gene="input.path1.gene387"
                     /gene_functions="biosynthetic-additional (smcogs)
                     SMCOG1043:hydroxymethylglutaryl-CoA synthase (Score: 215.3;
                     E-value: 2.2e-65)"
                     /gene_kind="biosynthetic-additional"
                     /source="GlimmerHMM"
                     /transl_table=1
                     /translation="MKAGWDKASLPRKFPHWEQPAPKPRGDVIALNLISIREQASPHNL
                     AVPSCLAPPARIQHSNCTCCGKMPAPKNVGIKAIELYIPGQTLDQAQFETHQGVSAGKY
                     TIGLGLRSMNYCTDREDVCSLALTAVSSLLAKYSIDPQSIGRLEVGTESPFDKAKSVKS
                     VLTQLFGDNHSLEGADTVNACYGGTNALFNAINWVESRSWDGRDAIVVASDIALYKQSA
                     ARPTGGAGCVAILIGPDAPIVSLPGLRGTFMKHAYDFYKPEMSSEYPFVDGHLSISCYL
                     SALDGCYADLRRNAERVSGDVERFPEDNAVLARKKETFVDIFDYMAFHTPNCKLVSKSY
                     GRLMYNDFLQDKTHEAFGNVPKHLHDLGYTDSLASKELETCFVQLSKPQFKSRIEPCIQ
                     APSQCGNMYTASLYCSLLSLITEIGSESIQNKTIGLFSYGSGIASTLFTMQVVGDISHI
                     IEKVDLTARLKQRHVATPTEYEAACKLRETAYGKNNYTPQGSLENIGEGVYYLEHVDDQ
                     YRRTYGIKGPATNGAH"
     PFAM_domain     complement(join(3803..3934,3988..4695))
                     /aSDomain="HMG_CoA_synt_C"
                     /aSTool="clusterhmmer"
                     /database="32.0"
                     /db_xref="PF08540.10"
                     /db_xref="GO:0004421"
                     /db_xref="GO:0008299"
                     /description="Hydroxymethylglutaryl-coenzyme A synthase C
                     terminal"
                     /detection="hmmscan"
                     /domain_id="clusterhmmer_input.path1.gene387_0002"
                     /evalue="4.00E-98"
                     /gene_ontologies="GO:0004421: hydroxymethylglutaryl-CoA
                     synthase activity"
                     /gene_ontologies="GO:0008299: isoprenoid biosynthetic
                     process"
                     /label="input.path1.gene387"
                     /locus_tag="input.path1.gene387"
                     /protein_end="525"
                     /protein_start="245"
                     /score="328.5"
                     /tool="antismash"
                     /translation="PGLRGTFMKHAYDFYKPEMSSEYPFVDGHLSISCYLSALDGCYAD
                     LRRNAERVSGDVERFPEDNAVLARKKETFVDIFDYMAFHTPNCKLVSKSYGRLMYNDFL
                     QDKTHEAFGNVPKHLHDLGYTDSLASKELETCFVQLSKPQFKSRIEPCIQAPSQCGNMY
                     TASLYCSLLSLITEIGSESIQNKTIGLFSYGSGIASTLFTMQVVGDISHIIEKVDLTAR
                     LKQRHVATPTEYEAACKLRETAYGKNNYTPQGSLENIGEGVYYLEHVDDQYRRTYGIK"
     aSDomain        complement(join(3809..3934,3988..5069,5122..5224,
                     5292..5339))
                     /aSDomain="TIGR01833"
                     /aSTool="tigrfam"
                     /description="HMG-CoA-S_euk: hydroxymethylglutaryl-CoA
                     synthase"
                     /detection="hmmscan"
                     /domain_id="TIGRFam_input.path1.gene387_0001"
                     /evalue="1.00E-184"
                     /identifier="TIGR01833"
                     /label="input.path1.gene387"
                     /locus_tag="input.path1.gene387"
                     /protein_end="523"
                     /protein_start="70"
                     /score="612.8"
                     /tool="antismash"
                     /translation="PKNVGIKAIELYIPGQTLDQAQFETHQGVSAGKYTIGLGLRSMNY
                     CTDREDVCSLALTAVSSLLAKYSIDPQSIGRLEVGTESPFDKAKSVKSVLTQLFGDNHS
                     LEGADTVNACYGGTNALFNAINWVESRSWDGRDAIVVASDIALYKQSAARPTGGAGCVA
                     ILIGPDAPIVSLPGLRGTFMKHAYDFYKPEMSSEYPFVDGHLSISCYLSALDGCYADLR
                     RNAERVSGDVERFPEDNAVLARKKETFVDIFDYMAFHTPNCKLVSKSYGRLMYNDFLQD
                     KTHEAFGNVPKHLHDLGYTDSLASKELETCFVQLSKPQFKSRIEPCIQAPSQCGNMYTA
                     SLYCSLLSLITEIGSESIQNKTIGLFSYGSGIASTLFTMQVVGDISHIIEKVDLTARLK
                     QRHVATPTEYEAACKLRETAYGKNNYTPQGSLENIGEGVYYLEHVDDQYRRTYG"
     PFAM_domain     complement(join(4708..5069,5122..5224,5292..5339))
                     /aSDomain="HMG_CoA_synt_N"
                     /aSTool="clusterhmmer"
                     /database="32.0"
                     /db_xref="PF01154.17"
                     /db_xref="GO:0004421"
                     /db_xref="GO:0008299"
                     /description="Hydroxymethylglutaryl-coenzyme A synthase N
                     terminal"
                     /detection="hmmscan"
                     /domain_id="clusterhmmer_input.path1.gene387_0001"
                     /evalue="1.40E-76"
                     /gene_ontologies="GO:0004421: hydroxymethylglutaryl-CoA
                     synthase activity"
                     /gene_ontologies="GO:0008299: isoprenoid biosynthetic
                     process"
                     /label="input.path1.gene387"
                     /locus_tag="input.path1.gene387"
                     /protein_end="241"
                     /protein_start="70"
                     /score="256.2"
                     /tool="antismash"
                     /translation="PKNVGIKAIELYIPGQTLDQAQFETHQGVSAGKYTIGLGLRSMNY
                     CTDREDVCSLALTAVSSLLAKYSIDPQSIGRLEVGTESPFDKAKSVKSVLTQLFGDNHS
                     LEGADTVNACYGGTNALFNAINWVESRSWDGRDAIVVASDIALYKQSAARPTGGAGCVA
                     ILIGPDAP"
     CDS             complement(join(6525..7172,7305..7326,7474..7643))
                     /Name="input.path1.gene388"
                     /gene="input.path1.gene388"
                     /source="GlimmerHMM"
                     /transl_table=1
                     /translation="MDALNSRLVELERRNNALNLNNPGNRVNGATAQIAITTRGSDWYF
                     AVCAVMTVAGIADPKVAGQFREIFYVRYIDWFVTTPLLLLDLLLTAGMPWPTILFVCFA
                     DWVMIITGLVGALVQSRYKWGYFTFGCAALFYILYHLGWESRRNANRYGSDVGKAFLFC
                     GSLTGVLWLLYPVAWGVCEGGNVISPDSEAVFYGILDLLAKPVFGALLIWGHRNIEPAR
                     LGLKIHDYDDVATDDAVHKKRPRNDYGTPVGANAAGTSAAPTDGLGGNTPANPTHDV"
     PFAM_domain     complement(join(6714..7172,7305..7326,7474..7517))
                     /aSDomain="Bac_rhodopsin"
                     /aSTool="clusterhmmer"
                     /database="32.0"
                     /db_xref="PF01036.18"
                     /db_xref="GO:0005216"
                     /db_xref="GO:0006811"
                     /db_xref="GO:0016020"
                     /description="Bacteriorhodopsin-like protein"
                     /detection="hmmscan"
                     /domain_id="clusterhmmer_input.path1.gene388_0003"
                     /evalue="1.50E-49"
                     /gene_ontologies="GO:0005216: ion channel activity"
                     /gene_ontologies="GO:0006811: ion transport"
                     /gene_ontologies="GO:0016020: membrane"
                     /label="input.path1.gene388"
                     /locus_tag="input.path1.gene388"
                     /protein_end="217"
                     /protein_start="42"
                     /score="168.6"
                     /tool="antismash"
                     /translation="WYFAVCAVMTVAGIADPKVAGQFREIFYVRYIDWFVTTPLLLLDL
                     LLTAGMPWPTILFVCFADWVMIITGLVGALVQSRYKWGYFTFGCAALFYILYHLGWESR
                     RNANRYGSDVGKAFLFCGSLTGVLWLLYPVAWGVCEGGNVISPDSEAVFYGILDLLAKP
                     VFGALLIWGHRN"
     CDS             complement(join(8557..9151,9215..9817,10452..10474))
                     /Name="input.path1.gene389"
                     /gene="input.path1.gene389"
                     /gene_functions="biosynthetic (rule-based-clusters)
                     terpene: phytoene_synt"
                     /gene_kind="biosynthetic"
                     /sec_met_domain="phytoene_synt (E-value: 4.3e-29, bitscore:
                     96.9, seeds: 8, tool: rule-based-clusters)"
                     /source="GlimmerHMM"
                     /transl_table=1
                     /translation="MGYEYAFVSLAYQFILGLPLSNTVLPILIPTVYLWFVDTLALKRG
                     TWVISNGTKYGVHLWDGLEIEEALFFLLTNILIVFGQLAFDNALAILYTFPKLFPNPAV
                     LPSPLTLVEALLTSTSKYDEARLVGLQEAVIRLKRKSRSFYLASATFQGQLRSDLMLLY
                     SFCRVADDLVDNASSAEDAQMWIAKLQKFLELVYGDKEKSGSRVEPLSREPLQDLLRGF
                     DMDLAFNTAPPIETEADLELYAERVAGTVAQMCNELIFHLYKTSQSLEEQDRIIQAGNR
                     MGVALQYVNIARDITVDAKIGRVYLPKAWLKEVGKTYDSVLETPNGMEIEDLRSRLLDK
                     AFALYEESRGAIEELPVEARGPIRVAVESYMEIGRVLRQKGYVVKAGRATVPKWRRLRV
                     AWRTLNQ"
     PFAM_domain     complement(join(8593..9151,9215..9432))
                     /aSDomain="SQS_PSY"
                     /aSTool="clusterhmmer"
                     /database="32.0"
                     /db_xref="PF00494.19"
                     /description="Squalene/phytoene synthase"
                     /detection="hmmscan"
                     /domain_id="clusterhmmer_input.path1.gene389_0004"
                     /evalue="7.20E-62"
                     /label="input.path1.gene389"
                     /locus_tag="input.path1.gene389"
                     /protein_end="395"
                     /protein_start="136"
                     /score="209.3"
                     /tool="antismash"
                     /translation="LKRKSRSFYLASATFQGQLRSDLMLLYSFCRVADDLVDNASSAED
                     AQMWIAKLQKFLELVYGDKEKSGSRVEPLSREPLQDLLRGFDMDLAFNTAPPIETEADL
                     ELYAERVAGTVAQMCNELIFHLYKTSQSLEEQDRIIQAGNRMGVALQYVNIARDITVDA
                     KIGRVYLPKAWLKEVGKTYDSVLETPNGMEIEDLRSRLLDKAFALYEESRGAIEELPVE
                     ARGPIRVAVESYMEIGRVLRQKGYVVKAGRATVPKWR"
     aSDomain        complement(9598..9804)
                     /aSDomain="TIGR03462"
                     /aSTool="tigrfam"
                     /description="CarR_dom_SF: lycopene cyclase domain"
                     /detection="hmmscan"
                     /domain_id="TIGRFam_input.path1.gene389_0002"
                     /evalue="4.60E-12"
                     /identifier="TIGR03462"
                     /label="input.path1.gene389"
                     /locus_tag="input.path1.gene389"
                     /protein_end="81"
                     /protein_start="12"
                     /score="44.3"
                     /tool="antismash"
                     /translation="QFILGLPLSNTVLPILIPTVYLWFVDTLALKRGTWVISNGTKYGV
                     HLWDGLEIEEALFFLLTNILIVFG"
     CDS             join(15709..15864,15894..16133,16192..16671)
                     /Name="input.path1.gene390"
                     /gene="input.path1.gene390"
                     /phase="0"
                     /source="GlimmerHMM"
                     /transl_table=1
                     /translation="MTSPPSPSARQLIWQHVYRTLVKHAKPDSRFHYDFLSATPDFRDS
                     AAAIDRLHHPHDAGQQPRGAAVPRAARWQEGARRDVQAAEGLRAAESAADSRRGHARGE
                     LAGWDGEAGGGAAGRVGAVEGRGGEGGFGLFEVQWALLHDMKVLGERVPVVAVAHDCQV
                     VDEAEIGLEPIRPEKKAEVQCDFVVTPERVFEVEGAVKPSSGINFETVDPAALENIPPL
                     QELKGIRMMESIMKGGGFVQEEKKDQGPTAEEQAGIDMMEKIMRGFNGSSSTTKEKPRD
                     PLSSNSNDTK"
     protocluster    16405..77452
                     /aStool="rule-based-clusters"
                     /contig_edge="False"
                     /core_location="[1378137:1399185]"
                     /cutoff="20000"
                     /detection_rule="cds(Condensation and (AMP-binding or
                     A-OX))"
                     /neighbourhood="20000"
                     /product="NRPS"
                     /protocluster_number="2"
                     /tool="antismash"
     proto_core      36405..57452
                     /aStool="rule-based-clusters"
                     /tool="antismash"
                     /cutoff="20000"
                     /detection_rule="cds(Condensation and (AMP-binding or
                     A-OX))"
                     /neighbourhood="20000"
                     /product="NRPS"
                     /protocluster_number="2"
     cand_cluster    16405..77452
                     /SMILES="NC([*])C(=O)NC([*])C(=O)O"
                     /candidate_cluster_number="3"
                     /contig_edge="False"
                     /detection_rules="cds(Condensation and (AMP-binding or
                     A-OX))"
                     /kind="single"
                     /product="NRPS"
                     /protoclusters="2"
                     /tool="antismash"
     CDS             complement(join(18165..18192,18685..18954,20216..20426,
                     20733..21273,21322..21587,21638..21658,21755..22079,
                     22129..22278))
                     /Name="input.path1.gene391"
                     /gene="input.path1.gene391"
                     /source="GlimmerHMM"
                     /transl_table=1
                     /translation="MTPPVQNGVDATVSNGTSNGANGSGKRPIFVAGCSGGVYDRKRAI
                     HDMAKNEPHVDVITGDWMSECNMTLRGSDKRDKLAKKQLSAVGAAYEPYFLEEVDPAIP
                     WLARNKTKICVNAGASDVEGLANEVKKLVAKHGVDLKVAYVDGDDCTDAALELYRIATC
                     FAAGADIVVCGRVADASPTVGAAMWWHGWTRENNIQEVASALMVGHVIECSTYATGGYY
                     SGFKDLGVNDTDMGYPIAAIESNGEAVYTMEKGKHGLINIQTVASQLLYEIQGPYYYNS
                     DVTAQIENVKLEQVGENAVRMSGIKGLPAPPTTKVGITAKGGYQAEFHFYLTGLDIEEK
                     AKMIERQTIAAMGDYAKEFSCLKFQVAGSIPEDPQSQNEATVDMRIFAQTQNADLLSAG
                     AMIDSDRGSFARFCIENLLQGYPGSTMAPDMRTAMGLFVRHEDEYEWLRTLLSVEKLRE
                     LLGKDDKGKNIDRCEMPNIYAVHFLLRDHLDRGFNATSGFDSLGKNLPKIRAYLIDHPE
                     VKFDDFAAAYSTSFNIKWDYDPQNVIITKTDDERAEISINPIYEEHLRQLKNWTVEGVF
                     RRRFEEMTEIIDSYANYEKRIPLNESD"
     PFAM_domain     complement(join(20938..21273,21322..21587,21638..21658,
                     21755..22079,22129..22188))
                     /aSDomain="AtuA"
                     /aSTool="clusterhmmer"
                     /database="32.0"
                     /db_xref="PF07287.11"
                     /description="Acyclic terpene utilisation family protein
                     AtuA"
                     /detection="hmmscan"
                     /domain_id="clusterhmmer_input.path1.gene391_0005"
                     /evalue="3.50E-108"
                     /label="input.path1.gene391"
                     /locus_tag="input.path1.gene391"
                     /protein_end="366"
                     /protein_start="30"
                     /score="361.5"
                     /tool="antismash"
                     /translation="VAGCSGGVYDRKRAIHDMAKNEPHVDVITGDWMSECNMTLRGSDK
                     RDKLAKKQLSAVGAAYEPYFLEEVDPAIPWLARNKTKICVNAGASDVEGLANEVKKLVA
                     KHGVDLKVAYVDGDDCTDAALELYRIATCFAAGADIVVCGRVADASPTVGAAMWWHGWT
                     RENNIQEVASALMVGHVIECSTYATGGYYSGFKDLGVNDTDMGYPIAAIESNGEAVYTM
                     EKGKHGLINIQTVASQLLYEIQGPYYYNSDVTAQIENVKLEQVGENAVRMSGIKGLPAP
                     PTTKVGITAKGGYQAEFHFYLTGLDIEEKAKMIERQTIAAMGDYAKEFSCLKFQV"
     CDS             complement(join(22915..23389,23441..23592,23611..23670))
                     /Name="input.path1.gene392"
                     /gene="input.path1.gene392"
                     /source="GlimmerHMM"
                     /transl_table=1
                     /translation="MPNLFVFAHLPFANNEVREEALGSRIHPLQAQEKLARISDHAKQN
                     EPDTLRYFFSAPREESDVKSIYVIEEYTSRAAFDTHMASADVKDIEKWLSGNIEHFKGE
                     ATIDMAEIGASFTRPGIVHAKDPWICYAAIKYKEGKRAVALEPWKHVASETEKNEAETL
                     SYAILKDSGNPEIIRTLEVYASQEYFKDVHVPSKAVQENVKSYGNEIRESIQHVFLQYR
                     GGFLGR"
     PFAM_domain     complement(join(23323..23389,23441..23559))
                     /aSDomain="ABM"
                     /aSTool="clusterhmmer"
                     /database="32.0"
                     /db_xref="PF03992.16"
                     /description="Antibiotic biosynthesis monooxygenase"
                     /detection="hmmscan"
                     /domain_id="clusterhmmer_input.path1.gene392_0006"
                     /evalue="6.80E-05"
                     /label="input.path1.gene392"
                     /locus_tag="input.path1.gene392"
                     /protein_end="93"
                     /protein_start="31"
                     /score="22.9"
                     /tool="antismash"
                     /translation="QEKLARISDHAKQNEPDTLRYFFSAPREESDVKSIYVIEEYTSRA
                     AFDTHMASADVKDIEKW"
     CDS             complement(join(24091..24494,24540..24831,24882..24932,
                     25251..25423,25473..25581,25630..25914,26091..26234))
                     /Name="input.path1.gene393"
                     /gene="input.path1.gene393"
                     /gene_functions="transport (smcogs) SMCOG1005:Drug
                     resistance transporter, EmrB/QacA (Score: 102.6; E-value:
                     2.7e-31)"
                     /gene_kind="transport"
                     /source="GlimmerHMM"
                     /transl_table=1
                     /translation="MGEKRPEEDKIVQEEYSVSDSDALSINDAARGDNLPDNYFMSFSF
                     IGTDIGPSQNMAWVNIARTLAESTMFLVSGRLSDLFGRRWFFIGGNFICLIGVIVGACA
                     PNVNTLIIASAVYGLGECIQLSFGVAIGELVKNKHRPVVMSFIFATSAPIATFGPKIAR
                     AFVQNPSLGWRWTYYLNIIVIGLAVILLFFCYHPPTFELLHEHKSKKQQIKELDYPGMF
                     LWTAGLVIFLMGISWQVSVMYTTDIDYAGWLSCTVSAATALGQVAGGGMIKAFGHTRYW
                     LILSAFGMVAFVSSCASLTPSTKDRGIAFTIIGPFFVGFIELAALALAPLFCKPEELGV
                     SSGMLASIRAAGGSIAVAVYSTILTNRLSTTLPNVVGGAAMEAGLPASDVPGVLAAVSA
                     GTVAEAPGVTPSILAAIGEAVPTAYSQAFKTVYLASLGFGGIAIIGSLLTVDPEKHLTD
                     KVERRLHGKGIGESGITREEKEETPGV"
     PFAM_domain     complement(join(24148..24494,24540..24831,24882..24899))
                     /aSDomain="TRI12"
                     /aSTool="clusterhmmer"
                     /database="32.0"
                     /db_xref="PF06609.13"
                     /db_xref="GO:0022857"
                     /db_xref="GO:0055085"
                     /description="Fungal trichothecene efflux pump (TRI12)"
                     /detection="hmmscan"
                     /domain_id="clusterhmmer_input.path1.gene393_0008"
                     /evalue="1.50E-23"
                     /gene_ontologies="GO:0022857: transmembrane transporter
                     activity"
                     /gene_ontologies="GO:0055085: transmembrane transport"
                     /label="input.path1.gene393"
                     /locus_tag="input.path1.gene393"
                     /protein_end="467"
                     /protein_start="248"
                     /score="83.1"
                     /tool="antismash"
                     /translation="YAGWLSCTVSAATALGQVAGGGMIKAFGHTRYWLILSAFGMVAFV
                     SSCASLTPSTKDRGIAFTIIGPFFVGFIELAALALAPLFCKPEELGVSSGMLASIRAAG
                     GSIAVAVYSTILTNRLSTTLPNVVGGAAMEAGLPASDVPGVLAAVSAGTVAEAPGVTPS
                     ILAAIGEAVPTAYSQAFKTVYLASLGFGGIAIIGSLLTVDPEKHLTDKVERRLHGK"
     PFAM_domain     complement(join(24930..24932,25251..25423,25473..25581,
                     25630..25914,26091..26099))
                     /aSDomain="TRI12"
                     /aSTool="clusterhmmer"
                     /database="32.0"
                     /db_xref="PF06609.13"
                     /db_xref="GO:0022857"
                     /db_xref="GO:0055085"
                     /description="Fungal trichothecene efflux pump (TRI12)"
                     /detection="hmmscan"
                     /domain_id="clusterhmmer_input.path1.gene393_0007"
                     /evalue="2.10E-31"
                     /gene_ontologies="GO:0022857: transmembrane transporter
                     activity"
                     /gene_ontologies="GO:0055085: transmembrane transport"
                     /label="input.path1.gene393"
                     /locus_tag="input.path1.gene393"
                     /protein_end="238"
                     /protein_start="45"
                     /score="109.0"
                     /tool="antismash"
                     /translation="IGTDIGPSQNMAWVNIARTLAESTMFLVSGRLSDLFGRRWFFIGG
                     NFICLIGVIVGACAPNVNTLIIASAVYGLGECIQLSFGVAIGELVKNKHRPVVMSFIFA
                     TSAPIATFGPKIARAFVQNPSLGWRWTYYLNIIVIGLAVILLFFCYHPPTFELLHEHKS
                     KKQQIKELDYPGMFLWTAGLVIFLMGISWQ"
     CDS             join(27390..27460,27512..27689,27743..27812,27900..27989,
                     28431..28701,28811..28862,29380..29391)
                     /NRPS_PKS="Domain: AMP-binding (6-225). E-value: 2.4e-29.
                     Score: 93.9. Matches aSDomain:
                     nrpspksdomains_input.path1.gene394_AMP-binding.1"
                     /NRPS_PKS="type: NRPS-like protein"
                     /Name="input.path1.gene394"
                     /gene="input.path1.gene394"
                     /gene_functions="biosynthetic-additional
                     (rule-based-clusters) AMP-binding"
                     /gene_functions="biosynthetic-additional (smcogs)
                     SMCOG1002:AMP-dependent synthetase and ligase (Score:
                     112.2; E-value: 3.7e-34)"
                     /gene_kind="biosynthetic-additional"
                     /sec_met_domain="AMP-binding (E-value: 5.4e-37, bitscore:
                     122.6, seeds: 400, tool: rule-based-clusters)"
                     /source="GlimmerHMM"
                     /transl_table=1
                     /translation="MSNTSQVEVVNFIHAILWCGAIAVLINPLSTEHEVAHCLDVSQPR
                     LIAADDSTWPTLFEAAKRHGFSGIETISMHGAQSPFENHFRLETLFDHEQLLPAFDLSQ
                     GDTSMLGIRATEPAYWASSIRGVFFAPLCHIYDSAHRVGSVGKLFAGNEARLVDDDGKD
                     VAEGEQGEMLVRGPSVFRRYMCNEEATRDTFDGEWMRTGDVLRVNTEGYWYFVERKKEL
                     IKYKGYQVPPAELEAHLNSHPSINE"
     aSDomain        join(27408..27460,27512..27689,27743..27812,27900..27989,
                     28431..28696)
                     /aSDomain="AMP-binding"
                     /aSTool="nrps_pks_domains"
                     /database="nrpspksdomains.hmm"
                     /detection="hmmscan"
                     /domain_id="nrpspksdomains_input.path1.gene394_AMP-binding.
                     1"
                     /evalue="2.40E-29"
                     /label="input.path1.gene394_AMP-binding.1"
                     /locus_tag="input.path1.gene394"
                     /protein_end="225"
                     /protein_start="6"
                     /score="93.9"
                     /specificity="consensus: X"
                     /tool="antismash"
                     /translation="VEVVNFIHAILWCGAIAVLINPLSTEHEVAHCLDVSQPRLIAADD
                     STWPTLFEAAKRHGFSGIETISMHGAQSPFENHFRLETLFDHEQLLPAFDLSQGDTSML
                     GIRATEPAYWASSIRGVFFAPLCHIYDSAHRVGSVGKLFAGNEARLVDDDGKDVAEGEQ
                     GEMLVRGPSVFRRYMCNEEATRDTFDGEWMRTGDVLRVNTEGYWYFVERKKELIKY"
     aSModule        27408..28696
                     /domains="nrpspksdomains_input.path1.gene394_AMP-binding.1"
                     /incomplete
                     /locus_tags="input.path1.gene394"
                     /starter_module
                     /tool="antismash"
                     /type="nrps"
     PFAM_domain     join(27968..27989,28431..28696)
                     /aSDomain="AMP-binding"
                     /aSTool="clusterhmmer"
                     /database="32.0"
                     /db_xref="PF00501.28"
                     /db_xref="GO:0003824"
                     /description="AMP-binding enzyme"
                     /detection="hmmscan"
                     /domain_id="clusterhmmer_input.path1.gene394_0009"
                     /evalue="9.60E-28"
                     /gene_ontologies="GO:0003824: catalytic activity"
                     /label="input.path1.gene394"
                     /locus_tag="input.path1.gene394"
                     /protein_end="225"
                     /protein_start="129"
                     /score="96.9"
                     /tool="antismash"
                     /translation="APLCHIYDSAHRVGSVGKLFAGNEARLVDDDGKDVAEGEQGEMLV
                     RGPSVFRRYMCNEEATRDTFDGEWMRTGDVLRVNTEGYWYFVERKKELIKY"
     CDS_motif       28520..28603
                     /aSTool="nrps_pks_domains"
                     /database="abmotifs"
                     /detection="hmmscan"
                     /domain_id="nrpspksmotif_input.path1.gene394_0001"
                     /evalue="1.40E-04"
                     /label="NRPS-A_a6"
                     /locus_tag="input.path1.gene394"
                     /protein_end="194"
                     /protein_start="166"
                     /score="14.3"
                     /tool="antismash"
                     /translation="GEQGEMLVRGPSVFRRYMCNEEATRDTF"
     CDS             join(32859..32923,32980..33040,33398..33739,34089..34226,
                     34317..34415)
                     /Name="input.path1.gene395"
                     /gene="input.path1.gene395"
                     /gene_functions="biosynthetic-additional (smcogs)
                     SMCOG1124:acetyl-CoA acetyltransferase (Score: 94.2;
                     E-value: 1.1e-28)"
                     /gene_kind="biosynthetic-additional"
                     /source="GlimmerHMM"
                     /transl_table=1
                     /translation="MSVNPPVYIVASVRTATGAFKGSLSSLSAVELGSHVIRGKEATIQ
                     LGHADVVVAGGTESMSGCPNYTDGKRTINGLITDGLTDAYGQGEHMGSKAEVCAKTHGI
                     SREEQDNYAVESYRRALAATKEGLFRPEIAPIKIAAPGQKPVLVREDESLSKAPALAVP
                     KALGRANVRIDDIDAFEINEAFAVAALANLKLLGIDSSKQEQRRKGQGRVLGVAAICAG
                     GGSSVAIVVERL"
     PFAM_domain     33398..33739
                     /aSDomain="Thiolase_N"
                     /aSTool="clusterhmmer"
                     /database="32.0"
                     /db_xref="PF00108.23"
                     /db_xref="GO:0016747"
                     /description="Thiolase, N-terminal domain"
                     /detection="hmmscan"
                     /domain_id="clusterhmmer_input.path1.gene395_0010"
                     /evalue="5.00E-26"
                     /gene_ontologies="GO:0016747: transferase activity,
                     transferring acyl groups other than amino-acyl groups"
                     /label="input.path1.gene395"
                     /locus_tag="input.path1.gene395"
                     /protein_end="156"
                     /protein_start="42"
                     /score="91.6"
                     /tool="antismash"
                     /translation="TIQLGHADVVVAGGTESMSGCPNYTDGKRTINGLITDGLTDAYGQ
                     GEHMGSKAEVCAKTHGISREEQDNYAVESYRRALAATKEGLFRPEIAPIKIAAPGQKPV
                     LVREDESLSK"
     PFAM_domain     join(33719..33739,34089..34226)
                     /aSDomain="Thiolase_C"
                     /aSTool="clusterhmmer"
                     /database="32.0"
                     /db_xref="PF02803.18"
                     /db_xref="GO:0016747"
                     /description="Thiolase, C-terminal domain"
                     /detection="hmmscan"
                     /domain_id="clusterhmmer_input.path1.gene395_0011"
                     /evalue="4.10E-12"
                     /gene_ontologies="GO:0016747: transferase activity,
                     transferring acyl groups other than amino-acyl groups"
                     /label="input.path1.gene395"
                     /locus_tag="input.path1.gene395"
                     /protein_end="202"
                     /protein_start="149"
                     /score="45.8"
                     /tool="antismash"
                     /translation="EDESLSKAPALAVPKALGRANVRIDDIDAFEINEAFAVAALANLK
                     LLGIDSSK"
     CDS             complement(join(35757..35916,35999..36018))
                     /Name="input.path1.gene396"
                     /gene="input.path1.gene396"
                     /source="GlimmerHMM"
                     /transl_table=1
                     /translation="MNAIAEERSKSRLQAGRENSSQFLDASARISPLVQNKLVQRGFLL
                     MAHRQKGYECLSMS"
     CDS             join(36405..36526,37235..38271,38410..38629,38810..38907,
                     38960..39386,39441..39616,39824..40040,40160..40208)
                     /NRPS_PKS="Domain: PP-binding (639-684). E-value: 5.6e-08.
                     Score: 25.0. Matches aSDomain:
                     nrpspksdomains_input.path1.gene397_PP-binding.1"
                     /NRPS_PKS="type: other"
                     /Name="input.path1.gene397"
                     /gene="input.path1.gene397"
                     /gene_functions="biosynthetic (rule-based-clusters) NRPS:
                     AMP-binding"
                     /gene_functions="biosynthetic (rule-based-clusters) NRPS:
                     Condensation"
                     /gene_functions="biosynthetic-additional
                     (rule-based-clusters) PP-binding"
                     /gene_functions="biosynthetic-additional (smcogs)
                     SMCOG1002:AMP-dependent synthetase and ligase (Score:
                     113.4; E-value: 1.5e-34)"
                     /gene_kind="biosynthetic"
                     /sec_met_domain="Condensation (E-value: 4e-07, bitscore:
                     24.7, seeds: 42, tool: rule-based-clusters)"
                     /sec_met_domain="AMP-binding (E-value: 1.1e-34, bitscore:
                     115.0, seeds: 400, tool: rule-based-clusters)"
                     /sec_met_domain="PP-binding (E-value: 6.8e-07, bitscore:
                     25.0, seeds: 164, tool: rule-based-clusters)"
                     /source="GlimmerHMM"
                     /transl_table=1
                     /translation="MDIVRSVAEQCDVEARAIVDLYPTTALQEGLYALTFTEQASDIVG
                     PTIATVPVRTTIDRSHTFAQHLQRIQDEMIAMIPFEHVGLQTIKRWGQDASAACGFQNI
                     LVVQLAPDEKNGKRHTGLEFSLRSTAGSENYSIMVECTLTETGIDIHIEFDQNAISTVQ
                     MERVLRQFEHVLIQLNTESHSKTMEDLELISPSDIQLIEAWNNQDLPKKMACIHELFEE
                     VVRAQPEAPAICSWDGDFSYSQLDCLSTNLALHLQTLGVGPESIIPIMFEKSAWAHVAQ
                     LAILKAGGAVVCLDPSHPEGRIRRMLSDVGTTVVLTTKDLSGLFNDIKTVITVDADSIE
                     RISRLNKPSQILKREVQPHNAALVIYTSGSTGEPKGVVLEHASICTETQRLNDLSGAIQ
                     ATRANWIGITPTTAATLDPNTVPTIDTLILGGELITQKVVDQWKDHVTFMYNGYGPCES
                     TFAKTDTAFLTNPAFTLKGYASNQPRRMYRTGDLVRYDEDGSLIILGRIDSQIKINGQR
                     LELGEIEQNLRDSSDVNSAMAILSTDSSSTKRIMAIISLLNLPETETLAKSDFCLLTGE
                     ELKATEPVIERIRKQLQNNLPSYMVPTVWAVVNFVPRNTSQKLDRARMVNWANSLDPAT
                     PVAARLRKVIARVLNKKEDQLSMNRSFANIGGDSITAMQVVSRCRAEGLRLFVKDILHT
                     AVEAAVKKHSMLRARFFQQGDSWYQQITTDVAASFRLRTKDLKSEDELAQAFIECQQGL
                     DVKSGPLLGIDVFTRQATLVPDMGKIAV"
     PFAM_domain     join(36519..36526,37235..37697)
                     /aSDomain="Condensation"
                     /aSTool="clusterhmmer"
                     /database="32.0"
                     /db_xref="PF00668.20"
                     /description="Condensation domain"
                     /detection="hmmscan"
                     /domain_id="clusterhmmer_input.path1.gene397_0012"
                     /evalue="1.20E-11"
                     /label="input.path1.gene397"
                     /locus_tag="input.path1.gene397"
                     /protein_end="195"
                     /protein_start="38"
                     /score="44.0"
                     /tool="antismash"
                     /translation="QASDIVGPTIATVPVRTTIDRSHTFAQHLQRIQDEMIAMIPFEHV
                     GLQTIKRWGQDASAACGFQNILVVQLAPDEKNGKRHTGLEFSLRSTAGSENYSIMVECT
                     LTETGIDIHIEFDQNAISTVQMERVLRQFEHVLIQLNTESHSKTMEDLELISP"
     CDS_motif       37323..37388
                     /aSTool="nrps_pks_domains"
                     /database="abmotifs"
                     /detection="hmmscan"
                     /domain_id="nrpspksmotif_input.path1.gene397_0001"
                     /evalue="3.80E-04"
                     /label="C67_DCL_14fromHMM"
                     /locus_tag="input.path1.gene397"
                     /protein_end="92"
                     /protein_start="70"
                     /score="12.8"
                     /tool="antismash"
                     /translation="QDEMIAMIPFEHVGLQTIKRWG"
     PFAM_domain     join(37770..38271,38410..38432)
                     /aSDomain="AMP-binding"
                     /aSTool="clusterhmmer"
                     /database="32.0"
                     /db_xref="PF00501.28"
                     /db_xref="GO:0003824"
                     /description="AMP-binding enzyme"
                     /detection="hmmscan"
                     /domain_id="clusterhmmer_input.path1.gene397_0013"
                     /evalue="2.60E-35"
                     /gene_ontologies="GO:0003824: catalytic activity"
                     /label="input.path1.gene397"
                     /locus_tag="input.path1.gene397"
                     /protein_end="394"
                     /protein_start="219"
                     /score="121.8"
                     /tool="antismash"
                     /translation="FEEVVRAQPEAPAICSWDGDFSYSQLDCLSTNLALHLQTLGVGPE
                     SIIPIMFEKSAWAHVAQLAILKAGGAVVCLDPSHPEGRIRRMLSDVGTTVVLTTKDLSG
                     LFNDIKTVITVDADSIERISRLNKPSQILKREVQPHNAALVIYTSGSTGEPKGVVLEHA
                     SICTETQRLNDL"
     CDS_motif       37956..37997
                     /aSTool="nrps_pks_domains"
                     /database="abmotifs"
                     /detection="hmmscan"
                     /domain_id="nrpspksmotif_input.path1.gene397_0002"
                     /evalue="1.30E-03"
                     /label="NRPS-A_a2"
                     /locus_tag="input.path1.gene397"
                     /protein_end="295"
                     /protein_start="281"
                     /score="12.3"
                     /tool="antismash"
                     /translation="LAILKAGGAVVCLD"
     CDS_motif       38196..38255
                     /aSTool="nrps_pks_domains"
                     /database="abmotifs"
                     /detection="hmmscan"
                     /domain_id="nrpspksmotif_input.path1.gene397_0003"
                     /evalue="5.40E-10"
                     /label="NRPS-A_a3"
                     /locus_tag="input.path1.gene397"
                     /protein_end="381"
                     /protein_start="361"
                     /score="31.2"
                     /tool="antismash"
                     /translation="ALVIYTSGSTGEPKGVVLEH"
     PFAM_domain     join(38844..38907,38960..39021)
                     /aSDomain="AMP-binding"
                     /aSTool="clusterhmmer"
                     /database="32.0"
                     /db_xref="PF00501.28"
                     /db_xref="GO:0003824"
                     /description="AMP-binding enzyme"
                     /detection="hmmscan"
                     /domain_id="clusterhmmer_input.path1.gene397_0014"
                     /evalue="2.60E-08"
                     /gene_ontologies="GO:0003824: catalytic activity"
                     /label="input.path1.gene397"
                     /locus_tag="input.path1.gene397"
                     /protein_end="513"
                     /protein_start="471"
                     /score="32.9"
                     /tool="antismash"
                     /translation="AFTLKGYASNQPRRMYRTGDLVRYDEDGSLIILGRIDSQIKI"
     CDS_motif       38992..39054
                     /aSTool="nrps_pks_domains"
                     /database="abmotifs"
                     /detection="hmmscan"
                     /domain_id="nrpspksmotif_input.path1.gene397_0004"
                     /evalue="2.20E-10"
                     /label="NRPS-A_a8"
                     /locus_tag="input.path1.gene397"
                     /protein_end="524"
                     /protein_start="503"
                     /score="32.6"
                     /tool="antismash"
                     /translation="LGRIDSQIKINGQRLELGEIE"
     aSDomain        39454..39588
                     /aSDomain="PP-binding"
                     /aSTool="nrps_pks_domains"
                     /database="nrpspksdomains.hmm"
                     /detection="hmmscan"
                     /domain_id="nrpspksdomains_input.path1.gene397_PP-binding.1
                     "
                     /evalue="5.60E-08"
                     /label="input.path1.gene397_PP-binding.1"
                     /locus_tag="input.path1.gene397"
                     /protein_end="684"
                     /protein_start="639"
                     /score="25.0"
                     /tool="antismash"
                     /translation="RLRKVIARVLNKKEDQLSMNRSFANIGGDSITAMQVVSRCRAEGL
                     "
     aSModule        39454..39588
                     /domains="nrpspksdomains_input.path1.gene397_PP-binding.1"
                     /incomplete
                     /locus_tags="input.path1.gene397"
                     /tool="antismash"
                     /type="unknown"
     PFAM_domain     39454..39609
                     /aSDomain="PP-binding"
                     /aSTool="clusterhmmer"
                     /database="32.0"
                     /db_xref="PF00550.25"
                     /description="Phosphopantetheine attachment site"
                     /detection="hmmscan"
                     /domain_id="clusterhmmer_input.path1.gene397_0015"
                     /evalue="8.00E-06"
                     /label="input.path1.gene397"
                     /locus_tag="input.path1.gene397"
                     /protein_end="691"
                     /protein_start="639"
                     /score="26.1"
                     /tool="antismash"
                     /translation="RLRKVIARVLNKKEDQLSMNRSFANIGGDSITAMQVVSRCRAEGL
                     RLFVKDI"
     CDS_motif       join(39604..39616,39824..39879)
                     /aSTool="nrps_pks_domains"
                     /database="abmotifs"
                     /detection="hmmscan"
                     /domain_id="nrpspksmotif_input.path1.gene397_0005"
                     /evalue="3.60E-04"
                     /label="C2_DCL_024-062"
                     /locus_tag="input.path1.gene397"
                     /protein_end="712"
                     /protein_start="689"
                     /score="12.9"
                     /tool="antismash"
                     /translation="DILHTAVEAAVKKHSMLRARFFQ"
     CDS             join(40831..41212,41546..41602,41717..41756,41793..42112,
                     42163..42984,43096..43217,43255..43304,43328..43740,
                     43802..44899,45257..45705,45892..46228,46310..46419,
                     46837..47031,47184..47189)
                     /NRPS_PKS="Domain: AMP-binding (390-759). E-value: 1.1e-76.
                     Score: 249.8. Matches aSDomain:
                     nrpspksdomains_input.path1.gene398_AMP-binding.1"
                     /NRPS_PKS="Domain: PP-binding (900-963). E-value: 3.7e-12.
                     Score: 38.4. Matches aSDomain:
                     nrpspksdomains_input.path1.gene398_PP-binding.1"
                     /NRPS_PKS="Domain: Epimerization (984-1145). E-value:
                     5.2e-15. Score: 45.8. Matches aSDomain:
                     nrpspksdomains_input.path1.gene398_Epimerization.1"
                     /NRPS_PKS="type: NRPS-like protein"
                     /Name="input.path1.gene398"
                     /gene="input.path1.gene398"
                     /gene_functions="biosynthetic (rule-based-clusters) NRPS:
                     AMP-binding"
                     /gene_functions="biosynthetic (rule-based-clusters) NRPS:
                     Condensation"
                     /gene_functions="biosynthetic-additional
                     (rule-based-clusters) PP-binding"
                     /gene_functions="biosynthetic-additional (smcogs)
                     SMCOG1002:AMP-dependent synthetase and ligase (Score: 143;
                     E-value: 1.7e-43)"
                     /gene_kind="biosynthetic"
                     /sec_met_domain="Condensation (E-value: 2.8e-15, bitscore:
                     51.4, seeds: 42, tool: rule-based-clusters)"
                     /sec_met_domain="AMP-binding (E-value: 4.3e-44, bitscore:
                     146.0, seeds: 400, tool: rule-based-clusters)"
                     /sec_met_domain="PP-binding (E-value: 4.5e-11, bitscore:
                     38.4, seeds: 164, tool: rule-based-clusters)"
                     /source="GlimmerHMM"
                     /transl_table=1
                     /translation="MSLLEISVSHTSDGKLKFRLMYNEKMAHIDRIYAWAAAYDRALRE
                     AAALLPGRKSEKTLSDFPLMRFNYKGLEVLRNERTKELGLASLDDIENMYPTAPMQEAL
                     LVGQALHAGAYETNATLEVTTTNHDIRLAYDGGLHLGNQPQFRVNKEMRELEVDLQTGV
                     TLPNLVQTAWALVLQNYTGLDSVSFGTLVSGRNVDVKDVDRIVGPLINMLVCNVDTTSS
                     TNVVDLLHSTRDNYAESLDHQHVSLGRVQHTIGLSAATPLFNTAMSSLHNSSTISKFQS
                     RNAQAKRRELFFDVMHFHDPTEYDIIFTLKADDHNPNITFAYWSPRISDWIAKNALSSL
                     TKVIRSLIDVASVDGMMSELEYFSQRDEELVQQWNNEPVAEENVCVHHVIQQRVKSTPH
                     AEAICNAHRSMTYAELDNFATKLAVELQKRGVGPEVVVPICFEKSPWALVSILACLKAG
                     GAYVPLDPSHPEFRLRQIIESKGIRGDLLLTSELQASLFNGFDCEIIFVNEETFQHFSS
                     TRLAEEGVTPRNLAYVIFTSGTTGKPKGTMIEHRAFATSARDHSKKMGIDSSSRVLQFS
                     SYVFDVELCAFQQKRKKALWKLVNWVLFTPSFASIIEPSSVKGLRTLVLGGEAMSKKHV
                     ETWAPHVRLMNAYGPTEASVLVTINTDVVDHTNIGHGVGALTWVADRNNSDRLVSVGAV
                     GELLLEGPTLARGYLNEPAKTRAAFIDSPSWAPGRRFYKTGDLVRQREDGAFTYLGRKD
                     SQVKIRGQRLEIGEIEHHLDSSRLVRDAVVVMPTAGPRQKSLVAVVTLTALRSRTRNGK
                     PLQVVDQSLQAGHVREVADFLGQTLPSYMVPSVWIVVEAMPLNTSGKLDRKRVVKWVER
                     LGTDFYHRIAADENLTNEASQQPATDMESKIRELVSTILNIPSKQLSMVQSFIGLGGDS
                     ITAMQMVSRCRQQGITLKMSDILRSKTISKMAQAAKTMGNTQIQRTEETSEAPFELSPI
                     QQMFEEMGGIPNMRFNQSFYLRVSRPIAYKDLERAIATISQRHSMLRARYFKGDDGKWQ
                     QLVKTSSRGCYYTASHDLRSAGLAVPIMTSSQNRLHPENGPLFSVDLINITGEALFHSF
                     AIVFPDRTTPTIFTEGHGRELWDSSMDVNGTVGWFTTMSPLSVSASGDTVVDVVRRVKD
                     VRRSIPKNGFDYFAMRYLSAPGRKSFGDSGPMEVLFNYLGQYQQLERGDSLLCQQALPD
                     GAAQSDFDEKLARFALFEISATVSRGDGLLPELSLSTMDDIEDVYPVTPMQAGLILSQI
                     QDSGTYKTSFTFKLTSTRSNGIDVQKLIGAWQTVVESHAMLRTIFTDRIMNNGIYYQLV
                     LTRSIAKVVMLDCGNDEEATRSTFLKFEASHALVDADSVGVLLRDLSQAYEAKKALEMK
                     QGEYATSLEHQACSLAQIQHALGLSDQPLFNTMISIQALGNKKTGEDWALAFEGIGSHD
                     PTEYR"
     CDS_motif       41023..41043
                     /aSTool="nrps_pks_domains"
                     /database="abmotifs"
                     /detection="hmmscan"
                     /domain_id="nrpspksmotif_input.path1.gene398_0001"
                     /evalue="2.50E+01"
                     /label="NRPS-E7"
                     /locus_tag="input.path1.gene398"
                     /protein_end="71"
                     /protein_start="64"
                     /score="-0.9"
                     /tool="antismash"
                     /translation="MRFNYKG"
     CDS_motif       41113..41145
                     /aSTool="nrps_pks_domains"
                     /database="abmotifs"
                     /detection="hmmscan"
                     /domain_id="nrpspksmotif_input.path1.gene398_0002"
                     /evalue="3.40E-01"
                     /label="C1_dual_004-017"
                     /locus_tag="input.path1.gene398"
                     /protein_end="105"
                     /protein_start="94"
                     /score="4.5"
                     /tool="antismash"
                     /translation="YPTAPMQEALL"
     PFAM_domain     join(41755..41756,41793..42112,42163..42407)
                     /aSDomain="Condensation"
                     /aSTool="clusterhmmer"
                     /database="32.0"
                     /db_xref="PF00668.20"
                     /description="Condensation domain"
                     /detection="hmmscan"
                     /domain_id="clusterhmmer_input.path1.gene398_0016"
                     /evalue="2.50E-20"
                     /label="input.path1.gene398"
                     /locus_tag="input.path1.gene398"
                     /protein_end="348"
                     /protein_start="159"
                     /score="72.6"
                     /tool="antismash"
                     /translation="QTGVTLPNLVQTAWALVLQNYTGLDSVSFGTLVSGRNVDVKDVDR
                     IVGPLINMLVCNVDTTSSTNVVDLLHSTRDNYAESLDHQHVSLGRVQHTIGLSAATPLF
                     NTAMSSLHNSSTISKFQSRNAQAKRRELFFDVMHFHDPTEYDIIFTLKADDHNPNITFA
                     YWSPRISDWIAKNALSSLTKVIRSLI"
     CDS_motif       41869..41958
                     /aSTool="nrps_pks_domains"
                     /database="abmotifs"
                     /detection="hmmscan"
                     /domain_id="nrpspksmotif_input.path1.gene398_0003"
                     /evalue="1.30E-10"
                     /label="C5_DCL_263-294"
                     /locus_tag="input.path1.gene398"
                     /protein_end="215"
                     /protein_start="185"
                     /score="33.7"
                     /tool="antismash"
                     /translation="VSFGTLVSGRNVDVKDVDRIVGPLINMLVC"
     CDS_motif       join(42019..42112,42163..42164)
                     /aSTool="nrps_pks_domains"
                     /database="abmotifs"
                     /detection="hmmscan"
                     /domain_id="nrpspksmotif_input.path1.gene398_0004"
                     /evalue="1.50E-06"
                     /label="C67_DCL_14fromHMM"
                     /locus_tag="input.path1.gene398"
                     /protein_end="267"
                     /protein_start="235"
                     /score="20.5"
                     /tool="antismash"
                     /translation="YAESLDHQHVSLGRVQHTIGLSAATPLFNTAM"
     aSDomain        join(42534..42984,43096..43217,43255..43304,43328..43740,
                     43802..43872)
                     /aSDomain="AMP-binding"
                     /aSTool="nrps_pks_domains"
                     /database="nrpspksdomains.hmm"
                     /detection="hmmscan"
                     /domain_id="nrpspksdomains_input.path1.gene398_AMP-binding.
                     1"
                     /evalue="1.10E-76"
                     /label="input.path1.gene398_AMP-binding.1"
                     /locus_tag="input.path1.gene398"
                     /protein_end="759"
                     /protein_start="390"
                     /score="249.8"
                     /specificity="consensus: X"
                     /tool="antismash"
                     /translation="QQRVKSTPHAEAICNAHRSMTYAELDNFATKLAVELQKRGVGPEV
                     VVPICFEKSPWALVSILACLKAGGAYVPLDPSHPEFRLRQIIESKGIRGDLLLTSELQA
                     SLFNGFDCEIIFVNEETFQHFSSTRLAEEGVTPRNLAYVIFTSGTTGKPKGTMIEHRAF
                     ATSARDHSKKMGIDSSSRVLQFSSYVFDVELCAFQQKRKKALWKLVNWVLFTPSFASII
                     EPSSVKGLRTLVLGGEAMSKKHVETWAPHVRLMNAYGPTEASVLVTINTDVVDHTNIGH
                     GVGALTWVADRNNSDRLVSVGAVGELLLEGPTLARGYLNEPAKTRAAFIDSPSWAPGRR
                     FYKTGDLVRQREDGAFTYLGRKDSQVKIR"
     PFAM_domain     join(42534..42984,43096..43217,43255..43304,43328..43740,
                     43802..43872)
                     /aSDomain="AMP-binding"
                     /aSTool="clusterhmmer"
                     /database="32.0"
                     /db_xref="PF00501.28"
                     /db_xref="GO:0003824"
                     /description="AMP-binding enzyme"
                     /detection="hmmscan"
                     /domain_id="clusterhmmer_input.path1.gene398_0017"
                     /evalue="7.40E-66"
                     /gene_ontologies="GO:0003824: catalytic activity"
                     /label="input.path1.gene398"
                     /locus_tag="input.path1.gene398"
                     /protein_end="759"
                     /protein_start="390"
                     /score="222.5"
                     /tool="antismash"
                     /translation="QQRVKSTPHAEAICNAHRSMTYAELDNFATKLAVELQKRGVGPEV
                     VVPICFEKSPWALVSILACLKAGGAYVPLDPSHPEFRLRQIIESKGIRGDLLLTSELQA
                     SLFNGFDCEIIFVNEETFQHFSSTRLAEEGVTPRNLAYVIFTSGTTGKPKGTMIEHRAF
                     ATSARDHSKKMGIDSSSRVLQFSSYVFDVELCAFQQKRKKALWKLVNWVLFTPSFASII
                     EPSSVKGLRTLVLGGEAMSKKHVETWAPHVRLMNAYGPTEASVLVTINTDVVDHTNIGH
                     GVGALTWVADRNNSDRLVSVGAVGELLLEGPTLARGYLNEPAKTRAAFIDSPSWAPGRR
                     FYKTGDLVRQREDGAFTYLGRKDSQVKIR"
     aSModule        42534..45387
                     /complete
                     /domains="nrpspksdomains_input.path1.gene398_AMP-binding.1"
                     /domains="nrpspksdomains_input.path1.gene398_PP-binding.1"
                     /domains="nrpspksdomains_input.path1.gene398_Epimerization.
                     1"
                     /locus_tags="input.path1.gene398"
                     /monomer_pairings="X -> D-X"
                     /starter_module
                     /tool="antismash"
                     /type="nrps"
     aSDomain        join(42594..42984,43096..43217,43255..43304,43328..43740,
                     43802..43944)
                     /aSDomain="TIGR01733"
                     /aSTool="tigrfam"
                     /description="AA-adenyl-dom: amino acid adenylation domain"
                     /detection="hmmscan"
                     /domain_id="TIGRFam_input.path1.gene398_0003"
                     /evalue="8.80E-101"
                     /identifier="TIGR01733"
                     /label="input.path1.gene398"
                     /locus_tag="input.path1.gene398"
                     /protein_end="783"
                     /protein_start="410"
                     /score="335.6"
                     /tool="antismash"
                     /translation="TYAELDNFATKLAVELQKRGVGPEVVVPICFEKSPWALVSILACL
                     KAGGAYVPLDPSHPEFRLRQIIESKGIRGDLLLTSELQASLFNGFDCEIIFVNEETFQH
                     FSSTRLAEEGVTPRNLAYVIFTSGTTGKPKGTMIEHRAFATSARDHSKKMGIDSSSRVL
                     QFSSYVFDVELCAFQQKRKKALWKLVNWVLFTPSFASIIEPSSVKGLRTLVLGGEAMSK
                     KHVETWAPHVRLMNAYGPTEASVLVTINTDVVDHTNIGHGVGALTWVADRNNSDRLVSV
                     GAVGELLLEGPTLARGYLNEPAKTRAAFIDSPSWAPGRRFYKTGDLVRQREDGAFTYLG
                     RKDSQVKIRGQRLEIGEIEHHLDSSRLVRDAVV"
     CDS_motif       42717..42758
                     /aSTool="nrps_pks_domains"
                     /database="abmotifs"
                     /detection="hmmscan"
                     /domain_id="nrpspksmotif_input.path1.gene398_0005"
                     /evalue="1.60E-06"
                     /label="NRPS-A_a2"
                     /locus_tag="input.path1.gene398"
                     /protein_end="465"
                     /protein_start="451"
                     /score="21.0"
                     /tool="antismash"
                     /translation="LACLKAGGAYVPLD"
     CDS_motif       join(42954..42984,43096..43124)
                     /aSTool="nrps_pks_domains"
                     /database="abmotifs"
                     /detection="hmmscan"
                     /domain_id="nrpspksmotif_input.path1.gene398_0006"
                     /evalue="1.70E-10"
                     /label="NRPS-A_a3"
                     /locus_tag="input.path1.gene398"
                     /protein_end="550"
                     /protein_start="530"
                     /score="32.7"
                     /tool="antismash"
                     /translation="AYVIFTSGTTGKPKGTMIEH"
     CDS_motif       43605..43691
                     /aSTool="nrps_pks_domains"
                     /database="abmotifs"
                     /detection="hmmscan"
                     /domain_id="nrpspksmotif_input.path1.gene398_0007"
                     /evalue="8.40E-14"
                     /label="NRPS-A_a6"
                     /locus_tag="input.path1.gene398"
                     /protein_end="719"
                     /protein_start="690"
                     /score="43.7"
                     /tool="antismash"
                     /translation="VGAVGELLLEGPTLARGYLNEPAKTRAAF"
     CDS_motif       43831..43848
                     /aSTool="nrps_pks_domains"
                     /database="abmotifs"
                     /detection="hmmscan"
                     /domain_id="nrpspksmotif_input.path1.gene398_0008"
                     /evalue="4.40E+01"
                     /label="NRPS-E7"
                     /locus_tag="input.path1.gene398"
                     /protein_end="751"
                     /protein_start="745"
                     /score="-1.6"
                     /tool="antismash"
                     /translation="FTYLGR"
     CDS_motif       43837..43902
                     /aSTool="nrps_pks_domains"
                     /database="abmotifs"
                     /detection="hmmscan"
                     /domain_id="nrpspksmotif_input.path1.gene398_0009"
                     /evalue="6.00E-11"
                     /label="NRPS-A_a8"
                     /locus_tag="input.path1.gene398"
                     /protein_end="769"
                     /protein_start="747"
                     /score="34.4"
                     /tool="antismash"
                     /translation="YLGRKDSQVKIRGQRLEIGEIE"
     PFAM_domain     43894..44172
                     /aSDomain="AMP-binding_C"
                     /aSTool="clusterhmmer"
                     /database="32.0"
                     /db_xref="PF13193.6"
                     /description="AMP-binding enzyme C-terminal domain"
                     /detection="hmmscan"
                     /domain_id="clusterhmmer_input.path1.gene398_0018"
                     /evalue="4.00E-06"
                     /label="input.path1.gene398"
                     /locus_tag="input.path1.gene398"
                     /protein_end="859"
                     /protein_start="766"
                     /score="27.7"
                     /tool="antismash"
                     /translation="EIEHHLDSSRLVRDAVVVMPTAGPRQKSLVAVVTLTALRSRTRNG
                     KPLQVVDQSLQAGHVREVADFLGQTLPSYMVPSVWIVVEAMPLNTSGK"
     aSDomain        44296..44484
                     /aSDomain="PP-binding"
                     /aSTool="nrps_pks_domains"
                     /database="nrpspksdomains.hmm"
                     /detection="hmmscan"
                     /domain_id="nrpspksdomains_input.path1.gene398_PP-binding.1
                     "
                     /evalue="3.70E-12"
                     /label="input.path1.gene398_PP-binding.1"
                     /locus_tag="input.path1.gene398"
                     /protein_end="963"
                     /protein_start="900"
                     /score="38.4"
                     /tool="antismash"
                     /translation="KIRELVSTILNIPSKQLSMVQSFIGLGGDSITAMQMVSRCRQQGI
                     TLKMSDILRSKTISKMAQ"
     PFAM_domain     44296..44487
                     /aSDomain="PP-binding"
                     /aSTool="clusterhmmer"
                     /database="32.0"
                     /db_xref="PF00550.25"
                     /description="Phosphopantetheine attachment site"
                     /detection="hmmscan"
                     /domain_id="clusterhmmer_input.path1.gene398_0019"
                     /evalue="1.00E-10"
                     /label="input.path1.gene398"
                     /locus_tag="input.path1.gene398"
                     /protein_end="964"
                     /protein_start="900"
                     /score="41.8"
                     /tool="antismash"
                     /translation="KIRELVSTILNIPSKQLSMVQSFIGLGGDSITAMQMVSRCRQQGI
                     TLKMSDILRSKTISKMAQA"
     aSDomain        join(44548..44899,45257..45387)
                     /aSDomain="Epimerization"
                     /aSTool="nrps_pks_domains"
                     /database="nrpspksdomains.hmm"
                     /detection="hmmscan"
                     /domain_id="nrpspksdomains_input.path1.gene398_Epimerizatio
                     n.1"
                     /evalue="5.20E-15"
                     /label="input.path1.gene398_Epimerization.1"
                     /locus_tag="input.path1.gene398"
                     /protein_end="1145"
                     /protein_start="984"
                     /score="45.8"
                     /tool="antismash"
                     /translation="ELSPIQQMFEEMGGIPNMRFNQSFYLRVSRPIAYKDLERAIATIS
                     QRHSMLRARYFKGDDGKWQQLVKTSSRGCYYTASHDLRSAGLAVPIMTSSQNRLHPENG
                     PLFSVDLINITGEALFHSFAIVFPDRTTPTIFTEGHGRELWDSSMDVNGTVGWFTTM"
     CDS_motif       44608..44712
                     /aSTool="nrps_pks_domains"
                     /database="abmotifs"
                     /detection="hmmscan"
                     /domain_id="nrpspksmotif_input.path1.gene398_0010"
                     /evalue="1.70E-03"
                     /label="C2_LCL_024-062"
                     /locus_tag="input.path1.gene398"
                     /protein_end="1039"
                     /protein_start="1004"
                     /score="10.8"
                     /tool="antismash"
                     /translation="NQSFYLRVSRPIAYKDLERAIATISQRHSMLRARY"
     CDS_motif       45352..45399
                     /aSTool="nrps_pks_domains"
                     /database="abmotifs"
                     /detection="hmmscan"
                     /domain_id="nrpspksmotif_input.path1.gene398_0011"
                     /evalue="5.00E-06"
                     /label="NRPS-E5"
                     /locus_tag="input.path1.gene398"
                     /protein_end="1149"
                     /protein_start="1133"
                     /score="18.9"
                     /tool="antismash"
                     /translation="DVNGTVGWFTTMSPLS"
     CDS_motif       45442..45504
                     /aSTool="nrps_pks_domains"
                     /database="abmotifs"
                     /detection="hmmscan"
                     /domain_id="nrpspksmotif_input.path1.gene398_0012"
                     /evalue="1.30E-08"
                     /label="NRPS-E6"
                     /locus_tag="input.path1.gene398"
                     /protein_end="1184"
                     /protein_start="1163"
                     /score="27.1"
                     /tool="antismash"
                     /translation="VKDVRRSIPKNGFDYFAMRYL"
     CDS_motif       45544..45573
                     /aSTool="nrps_pks_domains"
                     /database="abmotifs"
                     /detection="hmmscan"
                     /domain_id="nrpspksmotif_input.path1.gene398_0013"
                     /evalue="7.40E-03"
                     /label="NRPS-E7"
                     /locus_tag="input.path1.gene398"
                     /protein_end="1207"
                     /protein_start="1197"
                     /score="9.0"
                     /tool="antismash"
                     /translation="MEVLFNYLGQ"
     CDS_motif       45946..45978
                     /aSTool="nrps_pks_domains"
                     /database="abmotifs"
                     /detection="hmmscan"
                     /domain_id="nrpspksmotif_input.path1.gene398_0014"
                     /evalue="5.60E-01"
                     /label="C1_dual_004-017"
                     /locus_tag="input.path1.gene398"
                     /protein_end="1280"
                     /protein_start="1269"
                     /score="3.9"
                     /tool="antismash"
                     /translation="YPVTPMQAGLI"
     CDS_motif       46339..46398
                     /aSTool="nrps_pks_domains"
                     /database="abmotifs"
                     /detection="hmmscan"
                     /domain_id="nrpspksmotif_input.path1.gene398_0015"
                     /evalue="6.60E-04"
                     /label="C3_DCL_135-156"
                     /locus_tag="input.path1.gene398"
                     /protein_end="1393"
                     /protein_start="1373"
                     /score="12.4"
                     /tool="antismash"
                     /translation="HALVDADSVGVLLRDLSQAY"
     CDS_motif       46843..46941
                     /aSTool="nrps_pks_domains"
                     /database="abmotifs"
                     /detection="hmmscan"
                     /domain_id="nrpspksmotif_input.path1.gene398_0016"
                     /evalue="7.60E-07"
                     /label="C67_DCL_14fromHMM"
                     /locus_tag="input.path1.gene398"
                     /protein_end="1435"
                     /protein_start="1402"
                     /score="21.5"
                     /tool="antismash"
                     /translation="QGEYATSLEHQACSLAQIQHALGLSDQPLFNTM"
     CDS             join(47577..47697,47858..47985,48190..48527,48577..48637,
                     48692..52077,52180..52373,52429..52753,52847..53056,
                     53444..53978,53996..54029,54082..54237,54319..55110,
                     55216..55321,55376..55458,55681..56717,57090..57199,
                     57365..57452)
                     /NRPS_PKS="Domain: PCP (356-424). E-value: 8.4e-19. Score:
                     59.4. Matches aSDomain:
                     nrpspksdomains_input.path1.gene399_PCP.1"
                     /NRPS_PKS="Domain: Condensation_DCL (448-722). E-value:
                     2.2e-34. Score: 110.6. Matches aSDomain:
                     nrpspksdomains_input.path1.gene399_Condensation_DCL.1"
                     /NRPS_PKS="Domain: AMP-binding (886-1282). E-value:
                     2.6e-90. Score: 294.7. Matches aSDomain:
                     nrpspksdomains_input.path1.gene399_AMP-binding.1"
                     /NRPS_PKS="Domain: PCP (1383-1448). E-value: 7.3e-15.
                     Score: 46.7. Matches aSDomain:
                     nrpspksdomains_input.path1.gene399_PCP.2"
                     /NRPS_PKS="Domain: AMP-binding (1774-2091). E-value:
                     7.4e-49. Score: 158.1. Matches aSDomain:
                     nrpspksdomains_input.path1.gene399_AMP-binding.2"
                     /NRPS_PKS="Domain: Condensation_DCL (2250-2503). E-value:
                     7.3e-41. Score: 131.9. Matches aSDomain:
                     nrpspksdomains_input.path1.gene399_Condensation_DCL.2"
                     /NRPS_PKS="type: NRPS"
                     /Name="input.path1.gene399"
                     /gene="input.path1.gene399"
                     /gene_functions="biosynthetic (rule-based-clusters) NRPS:
                     AMP-binding"
                     /gene_functions="biosynthetic (rule-based-clusters) NRPS:
                     Condensation"
                     /gene_functions="biosynthetic-additional
                     (rule-based-clusters) PP-binding"
                     /gene_functions="biosynthetic-additional (smcogs)
                     SMCOG1002:AMP-dependent synthetase and ligase (Score:
                     135.7; E-value: 2.8e-41)"
                     /gene_kind="biosynthetic"
                     /sec_met_domain="Condensation (E-value: 2.6e-37, bitscore:
                     123.8, seeds: 42, tool: rule-based-clusters)"
                     /sec_met_domain="AMP-binding (E-value: 3.1e-101, bitscore:
                     334.2, seeds: 400, tool: rule-based-clusters)"
                     /sec_met_domain="PP-binding (E-value: 7.9e-12, bitscore:
                     40.9, seeds: 164, tool: rule-based-clusters)"
                     /source="GlimmerHMM"
                     /transl_table=1
                     /translation="MGHRNNAGNFEIWWDMFATFSRSSARSCTSHDKKFWRQPNRIPKG
                     VKIPHRAITTNVPELARTWGWNERSRILQYIAYTFDPMRDIEMWKGYVELINAYGPTEA
                     TIAVTSLCYSERDLVDPRNIGKPLAFSSLFVADPENIDYPVPVGAVGELLIGGATLANG
                     YLHDSIKTQKAFIDAPRWTKSIKGSETTLYRTGDLVRWSFDGTIHFVGRADTQIKIRGQ
                     RVEAGEIEHAIKSNLTGLKDIAVTLTTPRGRSKDPVLTAFFNRITDTESQEKEILAQLV
                     EPLVSELMDLDLKLAEALPSYMLPTMYIPLNYMPLTISGKADISQLQTLVVGLDDSTLA
                     HYSLSDGPRRQPSTRIEKKLAVLWSELLDIELERVALDDSFFRLGGDSLSAIRLTSKAS
                     QYEVHLTIALIFQNPKLCDMAAAANDLSSKNIYEQLEAQYGIQKKSVSEFFPCTPLQES
                     LMVLSLKSPGSYRQRYSWYLPTSVSIGSLQKAFQTVSLEETILRTRIVNLDSIGSLQLV
                     GNDHLELTEVESEENFWNAEDIMPMTYGQPLVKCSITNRTERPKMLLVIHHALYDEWSM
                     NLLLNKIETAYYNLERGIPCPIMTMASNFFNYTEFVAQHDQDEAHAYWKTQLSGASLVD
                     FPRLQSASYQPGTSQVMSCTLKLPAKQNMAFEVPVMLKAAWTILLCRYSGTDDITFGLT
                     VQGRNAPVAGIDSIVGPTLATIPFRMHIDWGSSVNQLVRNIQDQTNSMKPFEYFGLQRI
                     AQSAPEAESACKFQHLICIHELQAPSVSAEFWKKTSVSHVGSEPSSYPLTVEFYVDGSN
                     VELAIKYDETVLDALQLRSILSNFEHTLDQINTKSPDKPLKALIPLSQSDQKAIYQLNH
                     AIPAGLEVRVDELFNEQRLARPNADAIHSWDTRLTYQQLYEHAIRLGHHLQKLGVGPEI
                     IVPLLFDKSAWTIVSMLGVNFAGGAFVVMDATHPTQRLQQIVEDTKATFILTSSSRAPL
                     GNTIAPQVVVISPETINTLPTQTSPPVNRATSRSTAYILFTSGSTGKPKGVVTEHRGIC
                     TAAMEQGKRINLNARSRVLQYASYAFDSSMLEILHTLFHGGTICVVSHEERFNDLVGAI
                     NRLQANWAFFTPSLVRTLLPEQIPCMTTIVLGGEALGADNIEVWANKTHLANGYGPTET
                     CVFSSILDRITESDRPDNIGRAVGGTHWVVNSENHDVLVPIGAVGELVVEGPTVARGYL
                     NDQFKTDQVFIESPSWLTENALGRSIERLYKTGDLVTMKPDGTIFYISRKDTQVKIRGQ
                     RVELGEIEHGLKQHLPNFTHLAAQQVHLPVRNNAKILAAFLCNSSKEKEGEPEICRIGS
                     EFSGKTDRRRLQGIAQQLTDEEIAHFSLSDVKKRVPINDAEKKMQNMWAAVLSIPVESI
                     GLDDSFIRLGGDSLAAMRLASLARKAGISLLVNEIFSNPTLSAMSSMTTKLKEESASEL
                     KPFSLLRGPEPLEAILDKLDAVYDIPRQSVLDVYPTSSLQEGLMVLSIRQPGTYNFQII
                     YTELSGSLQVVLDDESQWTTSGTLKDYLQADKLDAMDYGKALTRWAIVNDENGKAHFVW
                     SAHHSIYDGDIASMTGPTITTVPVHVAVRSDQTIRNFLSDVQQQAVEMMPFEHTGLQNI
                     KQFTRETREACNFQNLLVIQPKKESNEADDLWRTGDTIDFAFDEFLTYPLVFQVELGST
                     LGLTLKLDDRLLTAERGQRMLEHFSHVMDQLLKAQSQTIAELDITCPTDIAELQHWNQD
                     NIQIEPVNHARSSSTLPRRRSTRVALYLKTLGVGLETYVLFSFDKSAFAIVAMLGILKA
                     GAAYVAVDPMHPPDLDFVVPIDRSSVERLASEGTLSPVPPSNPAFVVFTSGSTGVPKGI
                     IMEHGAFATGARSHAPALRINKKSRVLQFAAYTYDVSMGEIFSTLMHGGTVCVPNEEER
                     LSNLAAAINSLSANWLFLTPTVASLLQPDSVPSLRHMVLGGEHATTANFQTWADKVHLT
                     NSYGPAECAIWTNCAPGVQSDSDPSNIGHRIGSKLHIVEANNHDKLTPQGCVGELVVES
                     PSLARGYNDPEKTKAAFIVGPKWAGAGRRMYKTGDLATYNFDDKGMALVPNAGLCKKHL
                     VSVVSLRGINRVQLGAHFTEALASKLPKYMVPTVWIILEDLPLNASAVRLTAAARQEGI
                     TLLVRDIFQKPVLKTMCSAAKWEQLADQVAIEPFSVFKKEEKEDALKKISQWISHPADN
                     IEDVIEATDYQSWTLSSGHLRGRGYMNYFSIRFDENLDVAKLKIAYQAVIARHPILRTV
                     FVIHKQRLLQVVLKTYAPEHSDYKLHGDDGNDGIPQALIQEDMKRPVVLGEDIVRFILI
                     KQNDNSHRLFLRLSHAQYDGISLPSILQDIKASYEGTTLSTSTPFSTFVHGTRSQDSDQ
                     SEAYWTALLKDSNMTNVLQHKSLPYKNRVDRILSRTVSPKPLTAEGITFASTVKAAWSL
                     VLSSLADTSDAVFGQVVSGRNTLTDIQDVVGPCMNILPNIEDISVNQDSQIRTPLSTVS
                     LPITYDEEPEDECLEDKGTGVEVSVEMVIEHATKAGQMKMLGRN"
     PFAM_domain     join(48220..48527,48577..48637,48692..48703)
                     /aSDomain="AMP-binding"
                     /aSTool="clusterhmmer"
                     /database="32.0"
                     /db_xref="PF00501.28"
                     /db_xref="GO:0003824"
                     /description="AMP-binding enzyme"
                     /detection="hmmscan"
                     /domain_id="clusterhmmer_input.path1.gene399_0020"
                     /evalue="1.20E-25"
                     /gene_ontologies="GO:0003824: catalytic activity"
                     /label="input.path1.gene399"
                     /locus_tag="input.path1.gene399"
                     /protein_end="220"
                     /protein_start="93"
                     /score="90.0"
                     /tool="antismash"
                     /translation="ELINAYGPTEATIAVTSLCYSERDLVDPRNIGKPLAFSSLFVADP
                     ENIDYPVPVGAVGELLIGGATLANGYLHDSIKTQKAFIDAPRWTKSIKGSETTLYRTGD
                     LVRWSFDGTIHFVGRADTQIKIR"
     CDS_motif       48235..48261
                     /aSTool="nrps_pks_domains"
                     /database="abmotifs"
                     /detection="hmmscan"
                     /domain_id="nrpspksmotif_input.path1.gene399_0001"
                     /evalue="4.50E-02"
                     /label="NRPS-A_a5"
                     /locus_tag="input.path1.gene399"
                     /protein_end="107"
                     /protein_start="98"
                     /score="6.9"
                     /tool="antismash"
                     /translation="YGPTEATIA"
     CDS_motif       48376..48465
                     /aSTool="nrps_pks_domains"
                     /database="abmotifs"
                     /detection="hmmscan"
                     /domain_id="nrpspksmotif_input.path1.gene399_0002"
                     /evalue="1.70E-11"
                     /label="NRPS-A_a6"
                     /locus_tag="input.path1.gene399"
                     /protein_end="175"
                     /protein_start="145"
                     /score="36.4"
                     /tool="antismash"
                     /translation="PVGAVGELLIGGATLANGYLHDSIKTQKAF"
     CDS_motif       join(48614..48637,48692..48733)
                     /aSTool="nrps_pks_domains"
                     /database="abmotifs"
                     /detection="hmmscan"
                     /domain_id="nrpspksmotif_input.path1.gene399_0003"
                     /evalue="9.70E-11"
                     /label="NRPS-A_a8"
                     /locus_tag="input.path1.gene399"
                     /protein_end="230"
                     /protein_start="208"
                     /score="33.7"
                     /tool="antismash"
                     /translation="FVGRADTQIKIRGQRVEAGEIE"
     aSDomain        49112..49315
                     /aSDomain="PCP"
                     /aSTool="nrps_pks_domains"
                     /database="nrpspksdomains.hmm"
                     /detection="hmmscan"
                     /domain_id="nrpspksdomains_input.path1.gene399_PCP.1"
                     /evalue="8.40E-19"
                     /label="input.path1.gene399_PCP.1"
                     /locus_tag="input.path1.gene399"
                     /protein_end="424"
                     /protein_start="356"
                     /score="59.4"
                     /tool="antismash"
                     /translation="EKKLAVLWSELLDIELERVALDDSFFRLGGDSLSAIRLTSKASQY
                     EVHLTIALIFQNPKLCDMAAAAN"
     aSModule        49112..49315
                     /domains="nrpspksdomains_input.path1.gene399_PCP.1"
                     /incomplete
                     /locus_tags="input.path1.gene399"
                     /tool="antismash"
                     /type="unknown"
     PFAM_domain     49118..49306
                     /aSDomain="PP-binding"
                     /aSTool="clusterhmmer"
                     /database="32.0"
                     /db_xref="PF00550.25"
                     /description="Phosphopantetheine attachment site"
                     /detection="hmmscan"
                     /domain_id="clusterhmmer_input.path1.gene399_0021"
                     /evalue="5.40E-10"
                     /label="input.path1.gene399"
                     /locus_tag="input.path1.gene399"
                     /protein_end="421"
                     /protein_start="358"
                     /score="39.5"
                     /tool="antismash"
                     /translation="KLAVLWSELLDIELERVALDDSFFRLGGDSLSAIRLTSKASQYEV
                     HLTIALIFQNPKLCDMAA"
     PFAM_domain     49385..50641
                     /aSDomain="Condensation"
                     /aSTool="clusterhmmer"
                     /database="32.0"
                     /db_xref="PF00668.20"
                     /description="Condensation domain"
                     /detection="hmmscan"
                     /domain_id="clusterhmmer_input.path1.gene399_0022"
                     /evalue="1.30E-42"
                     /label="input.path1.gene399"
                     /locus_tag="input.path1.gene399"
                     /protein_end="866"
                     /protein_start="447"
                     /score="146.0"
                     /tool="antismash"
                     /translation="EFFPCTPLQESLMVLSLKSPGSYRQRYSWYLPTSVSIGSLQKAFQ
                     TVSLEETILRTRIVNLDSIGSLQLVGNDHLELTEVESEENFWNAEDIMPMTYGQPLVKC
                     SITNRTERPKMLLVIHHALYDEWSMNLLLNKIETAYYNLERGIPCPIMTMASNFFNYTE
                     FVAQHDQDEAHAYWKTQLSGASLVDFPRLQSASYQPGTSQVMSCTLKLPAKQNMAFEVP
                     VMLKAAWTILLCRYSGTDDITFGLTVQGRNAPVAGIDSIVGPTLATIPFRMHIDWGSSV
                     NQLVRNIQDQTNSMKPFEYFGLQRIAQSAPEAESACKFQHLICIHELQAPSVSAEFWKK
                     TSVSHVGSEPSSYPLTVEFYVDGSNVELAIKYDETVLDALQLRSILSNFEHTLDQINTK
                     SPDKPLKALIPLSQSDQKAI"
     aSDomain        49388..50209
                     /aSDomain="Condensation"
                     /aSTool="nrps_pks_domains"
                     /database="nrpspksdomains.hmm"
                     /detection="hmmscan"
                     /domain_id="nrpspksdomains_input.path1.gene399_Condensation
                     _DCL.1"
                     /domain_subtype="Condensation_DCL"
                     /evalue="2.20E-34"
                     /label="input.path1.gene399_Condensation_DCL.1"
                     /locus_tag="input.path1.gene399"
                     /protein_end="722"
                     /protein_start="448"
                     /score="110.6"
                     /tool="antismash"
                     /translation="FFPCTPLQESLMVLSLKSPGSYRQRYSWYLPTSVSIGSLQKAFQT
                     VSLEETILRTRIVNLDSIGSLQLVGNDHLELTEVESEENFWNAEDIMPMTYGQPLVKCS
                     ITNRTERPKMLLVIHHALYDEWSMNLLLNKIETAYYNLERGIPCPIMTMASNFFNYTEF
                     VAQHDQDEAHAYWKTQLSGASLVDFPRLQSASYQPGTSQVMSCTLKLPAKQNMAFEVPV
                     MLKAAWTILLCRYSGTDDITFGLTVQGRNAPVAGIDSIVGPTLATIPFRMHI"
     aSModule        49388..52544
                     /complete
                     /domains="nrpspksdomains_input.path1.gene399_Condensation_D
                     CL.1"
                     /domains="nrpspksdomains_input.path1.gene399_AMP-binding.1"
                     /domains="nrpspksdomains_input.path1.gene399_PCP.2"
                     /locus_tags="input.path1.gene399"
                     /monomer_pairings="X -> X"
                     /tool="antismash"
                     /type="nrps"
     CDS_motif       49448..49525
                     /aSTool="nrps_pks_domains"
                     /database="abmotifs"
                     /detection="hmmscan"
                     /domain_id="nrpspksmotif_input.path1.gene399_0004"
                     /evalue="4.60E+00"
                     /label="C2_DCL_024-062"
                     /locus_tag="input.path1.gene399"
                     /protein_end="494"
                     /protein_start="468"
                     /score="-0.4"
                     /tool="antismash"
                     /translation="SYRQRYSWYLPTSVSIGSLQKAFQTV"
     CDS_motif       49739..49804
                     /aSTool="nrps_pks_domains"
                     /database="abmotifs"
                     /detection="hmmscan"
                     /domain_id="nrpspksmotif_input.path1.gene399_0005"
                     /evalue="1.10E-05"
                     /label="C3_LCL_132-143"
                     /locus_tag="input.path1.gene399"
                     /protein_end="587"
                     /protein_start="565"
                     /score="18.1"
                     /tool="antismash"
                     /translation="IHHALYDEWSMNLLLNKIETAY"
     CDS_motif       50105..50200
                     /aSTool="nrps_pks_domains"
                     /database="abmotifs"
                     /detection="hmmscan"
                     /domain_id="nrpspksmotif_input.path1.gene399_0006"
                     /evalue="1.40E-10"
                     /label="C5_DCL_263-294"
                     /locus_tag="input.path1.gene399"
                     /protein_end="719"
                     /protein_start="687"
                     /score="33.6"
                     /tool="antismash"
                     /translation="DITFGLTVQGRNAPVAGIDSIVGPTLATIPFR"
     aSDomain        50702..51889
                     /aSDomain="AMP-binding"
                     /aSTool="nrps_pks_domains"
                     /database="nrpspksdomains.hmm"
                     /detection="hmmscan"
                     /domain_id="nrpspksdomains_input.path1.gene399_AMP-binding.
                     1"
                     /evalue="2.60E-90"
                     /label="input.path1.gene399_AMP-binding.1"
                     /locus_tag="input.path1.gene399"
                     /protein_end="1282"
                     /protein_start="886"
                     /score="294.7"
                     /specificity="consensus: X"
                     /tool="antismash"
                     /translation="EQRLARPNADAIHSWDTRLTYQQLYEHAIRLGHHLQKLGVGPEII
                     VPLLFDKSAWTIVSMLGVNFAGGAFVVMDATHPTQRLQQIVEDTKATFILTSSSRAPLG
                     NTIAPQVVVISPETINTLPTQTSPPVNRATSRSTAYILFTSGSTGKPKGVVTEHRGICT
                     AAMEQGKRINLNARSRVLQYASYAFDSSMLEILHTLFHGGTICVVSHEERFNDLVGAIN
                     RLQANWAFFTPSLVRTLLPEQIPCMTTIVLGGEALGADNIEVWANKTHLANGYGPTETC
                     VFSSILDRITESDRPDNIGRAVGGTHWVVNSENHDVLVPIGAVGELVVEGPTVARGYLN
                     DQFKTDQVFIESPSWLTENALGRSIERLYKTGDLVTMKPDGTIFYISRKDTQVKIR"
     PFAM_domain     50705..51889
                     /aSDomain="AMP-binding"
                     /aSTool="clusterhmmer"
                     /database="32.0"
                     /db_xref="PF00501.28"
                     /db_xref="GO:0003824"
                     /description="AMP-binding enzyme"
                     /detection="hmmscan"
                     /domain_id="clusterhmmer_input.path1.gene399_0023"
                     /evalue="6.50E-79"
                     /gene_ontologies="GO:0003824: catalytic activity"
                     /label="input.path1.gene399"
                     /locus_tag="input.path1.gene399"
                     /protein_end="1282"
                     /protein_start="887"
                     /score="265.5"
                     /tool="antismash"
                     /translation="QRLARPNADAIHSWDTRLTYQQLYEHAIRLGHHLQKLGVGPEIIV
                     PLLFDKSAWTIVSMLGVNFAGGAFVVMDATHPTQRLQQIVEDTKATFILTSSSRAPLGN
                     TIAPQVVVISPETINTLPTQTSPPVNRATSRSTAYILFTSGSTGKPKGVVTEHRGICTA
                     AMEQGKRINLNARSRVLQYASYAFDSSMLEILHTLFHGGTICVVSHEERFNDLVGAINR
                     LQANWAFFTPSLVRTLLPEQIPCMTTIVLGGEALGADNIEVWANKTHLANGYGPTETCV
                     FSSILDRITESDRPDNIGRAVGGTHWVVNSENHDVLVPIGAVGELVVEGPTVARGYLND
                     QFKTDQVFIESPSWLTENALGRSIERLYKTGDLVTMKPDGTIFYISRKDTQVKIR"
     aSDomain        50759..51937
                     /aSDomain="TIGR01733"
                     /aSTool="tigrfam"
                     /description="AA-adenyl-dom: amino acid adenylation domain"
                     /detection="hmmscan"
                     /domain_id="TIGRFam_input.path1.gene399_0004"
                     /evalue="7.20E-113"
                     /identifier="TIGR01733"
                     /label="input.path1.gene399"
                     /locus_tag="input.path1.gene399"
                     /protein_end="1298"
                     /protein_start="905"
                     /score="375.4"
                     /tool="antismash"
                     /translation="TYQQLYEHAIRLGHHLQKLGVGPEIIVPLLFDKSAWTIVSMLGVN
                     FAGGAFVVMDATHPTQRLQQIVEDTKATFILTSSSRAPLGNTIAPQVVVISPETINTLP
                     TQTSPPVNRATSRSTAYILFTSGSTGKPKGVVTEHRGICTAAMEQGKRINLNARSRVLQ
                     YASYAFDSSMLEILHTLFHGGTICVVSHEERFNDLVGAINRLQANWAFFTPSLVRTLLP
                     EQIPCMTTIVLGGEALGADNIEVWANKTHLANGYGPTETCVFSSILDRITESDRPDNIG
                     RAVGGTHWVVNSENHDVLVPIGAVGELVVEGPTVARGYLNDQFKTDQVFIESPSWLTEN
                     ALGRSIERLYKTGDLVTMKPDGTIFYISRKDTQVKIRGQRVELGEIEHGLKQH"
     CDS_motif       50882..50923
                     /aSTool="nrps_pks_domains"
                     /database="abmotifs"
                     /detection="hmmscan"
                     /domain_id="nrpspksmotif_input.path1.gene399_0007"
                     /evalue="8.60E-01"
                     /label="NRPS-A_a2"
                     /locus_tag="input.path1.gene399"
                     /protein_end="960"
                     /protein_start="946"
                     /score="3.8"
                     /tool="antismash"
                     /translation="LGVNFAGGAFVVMD"
     CDS_motif       51116..51175
                     /aSTool="nrps_pks_domains"
                     /database="abmotifs"
                     /detection="hmmscan"
                     /domain_id="nrpspksmotif_input.path1.gene399_0008"
                     /evalue="1.20E-09"
                     /label="NRPS-A_a3"
                     /locus_tag="input.path1.gene399"
                     /protein_end="1044"
                     /protein_start="1024"
                     /score="30.1"
                     /tool="antismash"
                     /translation="AYILFTSGSTGKPKGVVTEH"
     CDS_motif       51524..51547
                     /aSTool="nrps_pks_domains"
                     /database="abmotifs"
                     /detection="hmmscan"
                     /domain_id="nrpspksmotif_input.path1.gene399_0009"
                     /evalue="1.20E-01"
                     /label="NRPS-A_a5"
                     /locus_tag="input.path1.gene399"
                     /protein_end="1168"
                     /protein_start="1160"
                     /score="5.7"
                     /tool="antismash"
                     /translation="YGPTETCV"
     CDS_motif       51659..51748
                     /aSTool="nrps_pks_domains"
                     /database="abmotifs"
                     /detection="hmmscan"
                     /domain_id="nrpspksmotif_input.path1.gene399_0010"
                     /evalue="8.60E-13"
                     /label="NRPS-A_a6"
                     /locus_tag="input.path1.gene399"
                     /protein_end="1235"
                     /protein_start="1205"
                     /score="40.5"
                     /tool="antismash"
                     /translation="PIGAVGELVVEGPTVARGYLNDQFKTDQVF"
     CDS_motif       51854..51919
                     /aSTool="nrps_pks_domains"
                     /database="abmotifs"
                     /detection="hmmscan"
                     /domain_id="nrpspksmotif_input.path1.gene399_0011"
                     /evalue="1.20E-11"
                     /label="NRPS-A_a8"
                     /locus_tag="input.path1.gene399"
                     /protein_end="1292"
                     /protein_start="1270"
                     /score="36.5"
                     /tool="antismash"
                     /translation="YISRKDTQVKIRGQRVELGEIE"
     aSDomain        join(52295..52373,52429..52544)
                     /aSDomain="PCP"
                     /aSTool="nrps_pks_domains"
                     /database="nrpspksdomains.hmm"
                     /detection="hmmscan"
                     /domain_id="nrpspksdomains_input.path1.gene399_PCP.2"
                     /evalue="7.30E-15"
                     /label="input.path1.gene399_PCP.2"
                     /locus_tag="input.path1.gene399"
                     /protein_end="1448"
                     /protein_start="1383"
                     /score="46.7"
                     /tool="antismash"
                     /translation="EKKMQNMWAAVLSIPVESIGLDDSFIRLGGDSLAAMRLASLARKA
                     GISLLVNEIFSNPTLSAMSS"
     PFAM_domain     join(52301..52373,52429..52541)
                     /aSDomain="PP-binding"
                     /aSTool="clusterhmmer"
                     /database="32.0"
                     /db_xref="PF00550.25"
                     /description="Phosphopantetheine attachment site"
                     /detection="hmmscan"
                     /domain_id="clusterhmmer_input.path1.gene399_0024"
                     /evalue="5.60E-11"
                     /label="input.path1.gene399"
                     /locus_tag="input.path1.gene399"
                     /protein_end="1447"
                     /protein_start="1385"
                     /score="42.6"
                     /tool="antismash"
                     /translation="KMQNMWAAVLSIPVESIGLDDSFIRLGGDSLAAMRLASLARKAGI
                     SLLVNEIFSNPTLSAMS"
     PFAM_domain     53445..53921
                     /aSDomain="Condensation"
                     /aSTool="clusterhmmer"
                     /database="32.0"
                     /db_xref="PF00668.20"
                     /description="Condensation domain"
                     /detection="hmmscan"
                     /domain_id="clusterhmmer_input.path1.gene399_0025"
                     /evalue="1.10E-11"
                     /label="input.path1.gene399"
                     /locus_tag="input.path1.gene399"
                     /protein_end="1747"
                     /protein_start="1588"
                     /score="44.0"
                     /tool="antismash"
                     /translation="DIASMTGPTITTVPVHVAVRSDQTIRNFLSDVQQQAVEMMPFEHT
                     GLQNIKQFTRETREACNFQNLLVIQPKKESNEADDLWRTGDTIDFAFDEFLTYPLVFQV
                     ELGSTLGLTLKLDDRLLTAERGQRMLEHFSHVMDQLLKAQSQTIAELDITCPTDI"
     aSDomain        join(54020..54029,54082..54237,54319..55103)
                     /aSDomain="AMP-binding"
                     /aSTool="nrps_pks_domains"
                     /database="nrpspksdomains.hmm"
                     /detection="hmmscan"
                     /domain_id="nrpspksdomains_input.path1.gene399_AMP-binding.
                     2"
                     /evalue="7.40E-49"
                     /label="input.path1.gene399_AMP-binding.2"
                     /locus_tag="input.path1.gene399"
                     /protein_end="2091"
                     /protein_start="1774"
                     /score="158.1"
                     /specificity="consensus: X"
                     /tool="antismash"
                     /translation="RRSTRVALYLKTLGVGLETYVLFSFDKSAFAIVAMLGILKAGAAY
                     VAVDPMHPPDLDFVVPIDRSSVERLASEGTLSPVPPSNPAFVVFTSGSTGVPKGIIMEH
                     GAFATGARSHAPALRINKKSRVLQFAAYTYDVSMGEIFSTLMHGGTVCVPNEEERLSNL
                     AAAINSLSANWLFLTPTVASLLQPDSVPSLRHMVLGGEHATTANFQTWADKVHLTNSYG
                     PAECAIWTNCAPGVQSDSDPSNIGHRIGSKLHIVEANNHDKLTPQGCVGELVVESPSLA
                     RGYNDPEKTKAAFIVGPKWAGAGRRMYKTGDLATYN"
     aSModule        54020..55103
                     /domains="nrpspksdomains_input.path1.gene399_AMP-binding.2"
                     /incomplete
                     /locus_tags="input.path1.gene399"
                     /tool="antismash"
                     /type="nrps"
     CDS_motif       54177..54218
                     /aSTool="nrps_pks_domains"
                     /database="abmotifs"
                     /detection="hmmscan"
                     /domain_id="nrpspksmotif_input.path1.gene399_0012"
                     /evalue="7.00E-04"
                     /label="NRPS-A_a2"
                     /locus_tag="input.path1.gene399"
                     /protein_end="1823"
                     /protein_start="1809"
                     /score="13.1"
                     /tool="antismash"
                     /translation="LGILKAGAAYVAVD"
     PFAM_domain     54375..55103
                     /aSDomain="AMP-binding"
                     /aSTool="clusterhmmer"
                     /database="32.0"
                     /db_xref="PF00501.28"
                     /db_xref="GO:0003824"
                     /description="AMP-binding enzyme"
                     /detection="hmmscan"
                     /domain_id="clusterhmmer_input.path1.gene399_0026"
                     /evalue="7.60E-43"
                     /gene_ontologies="GO:0003824: catalytic activity"
                     /label="input.path1.gene399"
                     /locus_tag="input.path1.gene399"
                     /protein_end="2091"
                     /protein_start="1848"
                     /score="146.7"
                     /tool="antismash"
                     /translation="TLSPVPPSNPAFVVFTSGSTGVPKGIIMEHGAFATGARSHAPALR
                     INKKSRVLQFAAYTYDVSMGEIFSTLMHGGTVCVPNEEERLSNLAAAINSLSANWLFLT
                     PTVASLLQPDSVPSLRHMVLGGEHATTANFQTWADKVHLTNSYGPAECAIWTNCAPGVQ
                     SDSDPSNIGHRIGSKLHIVEANNHDKLTPQGCVGELVVESPSLARGYNDPEKTKAAFIV
                     GPKWAGAGRRMYKTGDLATYN"
     CDS_motif       54405..54464
                     /aSTool="nrps_pks_domains"
                     /database="abmotifs"
                     /detection="hmmscan"
                     /domain_id="nrpspksmotif_input.path1.gene399_0013"
                     /evalue="4.20E-08"
                     /label="NRPS-A_a3"
                     /locus_tag="input.path1.gene399"
                     /protein_end="1878"
                     /protein_start="1858"
                     /score="25.4"
                     /tool="antismash"
                     /translation="AFVVFTSGSTGVPKGIIMEH"
     CDS_motif       54810..54839
                     /aSTool="nrps_pks_domains"
                     /database="abmotifs"
                     /detection="hmmscan"
                     /domain_id="nrpspksmotif_input.path1.gene399_0014"
                     /evalue="2.20E-01"
                     /label="NRPS-A_a5"
                     /locus_tag="input.path1.gene399"
                     /protein_end="2003"
                     /protein_start="1993"
                     /score="5.0"
                     /tool="antismash"
                     /translation="SYGPAECAIW"
     CDS_motif       54948..55034
                     /aSTool="nrps_pks_domains"
                     /database="abmotifs"
                     /detection="hmmscan"
                     /domain_id="nrpspksmotif_input.path1.gene399_0015"
                     /evalue="1.70E-11"
                     /label="NRPS-A_a6"
                     /locus_tag="input.path1.gene399"
                     /protein_end="2068"
                     /protein_start="2039"
                     /score="36.4"
                     /tool="antismash"
                     /translation="PQGCVGELVVESPSLARGYNDPEKTKAAF"
     PFAM_domain     join(55899..56717,57090..57101)
                     /aSDomain="Condensation"
                     /aSTool="clusterhmmer"
                     /database="32.0"
                     /db_xref="PF00668.20"
                     /description="Condensation domain"
                     /detection="hmmscan"
                     /domain_id="clusterhmmer_input.path1.gene399_0027"
                     /evalue="1.50E-32"
                     /label="input.path1.gene399"
                     /locus_tag="input.path1.gene399"
                     /protein_end="2506"
                     /protein_start="2229"
                     /score="112.9"
                     /tool="antismash"
                     /translation="EDVIEATDYQSWTLSSGHLRGRGYMNYFSIRFDENLDVAKLKIAY
                     QAVIARHPILRTVFVIHKQRLLQVVLKTYAPEHSDYKLHGDDGNDGIPQALIQEDMKRP
                     VVLGEDIVRFILIKQNDNSHRLFLRLSHAQYDGISLPSILQDIKASYEGTTLSTSTPFS
                     TFVHGTRSQDSDQSEAYWTALLKDSNMTNVLQHKSLPYKNRVDRILSRTVSPKPLTAEG
                     ITFASTVKAAWSLVLSSLADTSDAVFGQVVSGRNTLTDIQDVVGPCMNILPNIED"
     aSDomain        join(55962..56717,57090..57092)
                     /aSDomain="Condensation"
                     /aSTool="nrps_pks_domains"
                     /database="nrpspksdomains.hmm"
                     /detection="hmmscan"
                     /domain_id="nrpspksdomains_input.path1.gene399_Condensation
                     _DCL.2"
                     /domain_subtype="Condensation_DCL"
                     /evalue="7.30E-41"
                     /label="input.path1.gene399_Condensation_DCL.2"
                     /locus_tag="input.path1.gene399"
                     /protein_end="2503"
                     /protein_start="2250"
                     /score="131.9"
                     /tool="antismash"
                     /translation="RGYMNYFSIRFDENLDVAKLKIAYQAVIARHPILRTVFVIHKQRL
                     LQVVLKTYAPEHSDYKLHGDDGNDGIPQALIQEDMKRPVVLGEDIVRFILIKQNDNSHR
                     LFLRLSHAQYDGISLPSILQDIKASYEGTTLSTSTPFSTFVHGTRSQDSDQSEAYWTAL
                     LKDSNMTNVLQHKSLPYKNRVDRILSRTVSPKPLTAEGITFASTVKAAWSLVLSSLADT
                     SDAVFGQVVSGRNTLTDIQDVVGPCMNILPN"
     aSModule        55962..57092
                     /domains="nrpspksdomains_input.path1.gene399_Condensation_D
                     CL.2"
                     /incomplete
                     /locus_tags="input.path1.gene399"
                     /tool="antismash"
                     /type="nrps"
     CDS_motif       55980..56078
                     /aSTool="nrps_pks_domains"
                     /database="abmotifs"
                     /detection="hmmscan"
                     /domain_id="nrpspksmotif_input.path1.gene399_0016"
                     /evalue="4.80E-10"
                     /label="C2_LCL_024-062"
                     /locus_tag="input.path1.gene399"
                     /protein_end="2289"
                     /protein_start="2256"
                     /score="31.8"
                     /tool="antismash"
                     /translation="FSIRFDENLDVAKLKIAYQAVIARHPILRTVFV"
     CDS_motif       56295..56351
                     /aSTool="nrps_pks_domains"
                     /database="abmotifs"
                     /detection="hmmscan"
                     /domain_id="nrpspksmotif_input.path1.gene399_0017"
                     /evalue="6.20E-01"
                     /label="C3_DCL_135-156"
                     /locus_tag="input.path1.gene399"
                     /protein_end="2380"
                     /protein_start="2361"
                     /score="3.0"
                     /tool="antismash"
                     /translation="AQYDGISLPSILQDIKASY"
     CDS_motif       56631..56717
                     /aSTool="nrps_pks_domains"
                     /database="abmotifs"
                     /detection="hmmscan"
                     /domain_id="nrpspksmotif_input.path1.gene399_0018"
                     /evalue="7.00E-09"
                     /label="C5_DCL_263-294"
                     /locus_tag="input.path1.gene399"
                     /protein_end="2502"
                     /protein_start="2473"
                     /score="28.2"
                     /tool="antismash"
                     /translation="DAVFGQVVSGRNTLTDIQDVVGPCMNILP"
     CDS             complement(join(60056..60723,60981..61086))
                     /Name="input.path1.gene400"
                     /gene="input.path1.gene400"
                     /source="GlimmerHMM"
                     /transl_table=1
                     /translation="MPDKPVKRSDGRYDNVDFTKAVGFKLPTVKASYLRLDGERGIEIL
                     KPIPTSSEGLDLEISPEIVGVYDKGGNMIQEMVQSMRDRKSGDVFARMSSKAFGIGQGG
                     YGGPKGPSTVSYSPPDRKPDAVHVFQTTPETTLLYRLCGDYNPIHADDKFAQEGGFKGA
                     FLQGLGTWNIAAHGVLKELGGSEGQRLRSFKARFANIVYPGDALETRMWKVGEKAMEGR
                     TLEEIVFQTVVQEDGRLALSNGFVELWRKDGRSKL"
     PFAM_domain     complement(60170..60478)
                     /aSDomain="MaoC_dehydratas"
                     /aSTool="clusterhmmer"
                     /database="32.0"
                     /db_xref="PF01575.19"
                     /description="MaoC like domain"
                     /detection="hmmscan"
                     /domain_id="clusterhmmer_input.path1.gene400_0028"
                     /evalue="1.20E-23"
                     /label="input.path1.gene400"
                     /locus_tag="input.path1.gene400"
                     /protein_end="220"
                     /protein_start="117"
                     /score="83.0"
                     /tool="antismash"
                     /translation="PPDRKPDAVHVFQTTPETTLLYRLCGDYNPIHADDKFAQEGGFKG
                     AFLQGLGTWNIAAHGVLKELGGSEGQRLRSFKARFANIVYPGDALETRMWKVGEKAME"
     CDS             complement(join(61357..61362,61424..61712,63504..64303,
                     64340..64423))
                     /NRPS_PKS="Domain: AMP-binding (26-283). E-value: 4.7e-56.
                     Score: 181.8. Matches aSDomain:
                     nrpspksdomains_input.path1.gene401_AMP-binding.1"
                     /NRPS_PKS="type: NRPS-like protein"
                     /Name="input.path1.gene401"
                     /gene="input.path1.gene401"
                     /gene_functions="biosynthetic-additional
                     (rule-based-clusters) AMP-binding"
                     /gene_functions="biosynthetic-additional (smcogs)
                     SMCOG1002:AMP-dependent synthetase and ligase (Score:
                     169.5; E-value: 1.6e-51)"
                     /gene_kind="biosynthetic-additional"
                     /sec_met_domain="AMP-binding (E-value: 1.1e-61, bitscore:
                     203.9, seeds: 400, tool: rule-based-clusters)"
                     /source="GlimmerHMM"
                     /transl_table=1
                     /translation="MPKIISIVERCPSRNYPHIPDDFAAFKERLATIHLSSGTTGPPKG
                     VELTHYNFVSNVLQLEAHDSAQFHRGSSIIAYTPFAHIGNTTFPLFFGPYMGIRHHAMP
                     AFELEAFAQLVDSVKPTIFQGVPSVVLSLANTDVTERYDFSKAQKIDCGGPPFKKDMFD
                     RLMSKAPWRINQVYGMTEGAGYIAYQRKHDVQPDTVVGPLLPNIEAALRINDGKDDAPE
                     GGPGEMWLRGPNITRGYAFNPEANKKGFPMEGWYNTGDVCTISPKTGVVSVVGRTKELI
                     KYKGFQVSPAELEAVTITKGKVLGIMEVGYCEPIRALGMSGAATGLQSIADLGRDTDVG
                     FPRVANVNGHLLCDKCTLGAQLRELSRRMVESPHSSAAGSPGYGAESRTVKI"
     CDS_motif       complement(63506..63568)
                     /aSTool="nrps_pks_domains"
                     /database="abmotifs"
                     /detection="hmmscan"
                     /domain_id="nrpspksmotif_input.path1.gene401_0003"
                     /evalue="2.70E-03"
                     /label="NRPS-A_a8"
                     /locus_tag="input.path1.gene401"
                     /protein_end="294"
                     /protein_start="273"
                     /score="10.6"
                     /tool="antismash"
                     /translation="VGRTKELIKYKGFQVSPAELE"
     aSDomain        complement(join(63539..64303,64340..64345))
                     /aSDomain="AMP-binding"
                     /aSTool="nrps_pks_domains"
                     /database="nrpspksdomains.hmm"
                     /detection="hmmscan"
                     /domain_id="nrpspksdomains_input.path1.gene401_AMP-binding.
                     1"
                     /evalue="4.70E-56"
                     /label="input.path1.gene401_AMP-binding.1"
                     /locus_tag="input.path1.gene401"
                     /protein_end="283"
                     /protein_start="26"
                     /score="181.8"
                     /specificity="consensus: X"
                     /tool="antismash"
                     /translation="KERLATIHLSSGTTGPPKGVELTHYNFVSNVLQLEAHDSAQFHRG
                     SSIIAYTPFAHIGNTTFPLFFGPYMGIRHHAMPAFELEAFAQLVDSVKPTIFQGVPSVV
                     LSLANTDVTERYDFSKAQKIDCGGPPFKKDMFDRLMSKAPWRINQVYGMTEGAGYIAYQ
                     RKHDVQPDTVVGPLLPNIEAALRINDGKDDAPEGGPGEMWLRGPNITRGYAFNPEANKK
                     GFPMEGWYNTGDVCTISPKTGVVSVVGRTKELIKY"
     PFAM_domain     complement(join(63539..64303,64340..64345))
                     /aSDomain="AMP-binding"
                     /aSTool="clusterhmmer"
                     /database="32.0"
                     /db_xref="PF00501.28"
                     /db_xref="GO:0003824"
                     /description="AMP-binding enzyme"
                     /detection="hmmscan"
                     /domain_id="clusterhmmer_input.path1.gene401_0029"
                     /evalue="2.70E-54"
                     /gene_ontologies="GO:0003824: catalytic activity"
                     /label="input.path1.gene401"
                     /locus_tag="input.path1.gene401"
                     /protein_end="283"
                     /protein_start="26"
                     /score="184.4"
                     /tool="antismash"
                     /translation="KERLATIHLSSGTTGPPKGVELTHYNFVSNVLQLEAHDSAQFHRG
                     SSIIAYTPFAHIGNTTFPLFFGPYMGIRHHAMPAFELEAFAQLVDSVKPTIFQGVPSVV
                     LSLANTDVTERYDFSKAQKIDCGGPPFKKDMFDRLMSKAPWRINQVYGMTEGAGYIAYQ
                     RKHDVQPDTVVGPLLPNIEAALRINDGKDDAPEGGPGEMWLRGPNITRGYAFNPEANKK
                     GFPMEGWYNTGDVCTISPKTGVVSVVGRTKELIKY"
     aSModule        63539..64345
                     /domains="nrpspksdomains_input.path1.gene401_AMP-binding.1"
                     /incomplete
                     /locus_tags="input.path1.gene401"
                     /starter_module
                     /tool="antismash"
                     /type="nrps"
     CDS_motif       complement(63638..63727)
                     /aSTool="nrps_pks_domains"
                     /database="abmotifs"
                     /detection="hmmscan"
                     /domain_id="nrpspksmotif_input.path1.gene401_0002"
                     /evalue="4.40E-07"
                     /label="NRPS-A_a6"
                     /locus_tag="input.path1.gene401"
                     /protein_end="250"
                     /protein_start="220"
                     /score="22.3"
                     /tool="antismash"
                     /translation="PEGGPGEMWLRGPNITRGYAFNPEANKKGF"
     CDS_motif       complement(64238..64291)
                     /aSTool="nrps_pks_domains"
                     /database="abmotifs"
                     /detection="hmmscan"
                     /domain_id="nrpspksmotif_input.path1.gene401_0001"
                     /evalue="7.20E-05"
                     /label="NRPS-A_a3"
                     /locus_tag="input.path1.gene401"
                     /protein_end="50"
                     /protein_start="32"
                     /score="15.6"
                     /tool="antismash"
                     /translation="IHLSSGTTGPPKGVELTH"
     CDS             complement(join(65711..65954,65978..66042))
                     /Name="input.path1.gene402"
                     /gene="input.path1.gene402"
                     /source="GlimmerHMM"
                     /transl_table=1
                     /translation="MPVYTFADSTFSFRSPNSTPSCFTLFNHPSNIVPRHPRNPHPLDP
                     QALKIRIRRPSQTLRVQSPAVVHDFDAAAGDLPGGGAVAVGELGEEARLVAEVGVRG"
     CDS             complement(join(66377..66712,68104..69479,69550..69647,
                     69652..69719))
                     /Name="input.path1.gene403"
                     /gene="input.path1.gene403"
                     /source="GlimmerHMM"
                     /transl_table=1
                     /translation="MAKIGEAGEICSSIPMTASNKQKCAQWVPMCRGEDLMLRGMTSPI
                     KLPSRASVPSAAPPPLCPFHLNREHAGTALARVAAARKQLARRALGLPHRGVFMRSPSS
                     RSACGPQATMRLSPARLLCAAILLLLFTLISFVTRLLFGQRGFDIFPERPGTVRARPLA
                     AQDSVQYGEECAPFKAGAMDGVTLVLRLGAGQVATQLPPYIARLSRCTQNVLLFSDRTA
                     EYGGFDIVDALANLRPEYKYNNPDFDIYDQLQHQHAPEEKSTEGWRLDKYKFLPMIELA
                     DARRPHSDWFLFLELDTYVNWDNMQRFLASFDPKTPYYFGSPMWPRKKPVFAHGGSGFV
                     LSRGAFNKLMARGRMFAENHRSPGTHLFGKDVRKECCGDEVLAKVLKESGITIRGYWPM
                     FNGDSASSMRFNWEQWCEAILTLHHMSQEEFANLERWEANRQSPSKPLTFEELFTYIEP
                     GIQERRDDWANLSDDVTYQGKRTAGKSADACRAACSRKHRCMQYEHFGETCRLSWSARG
                     VGAELGLPPAVQADGEFGGRRGRAAGYAGEADAVFGNGREDGVGEVRGYVWVKVDGALD
                     FVEELCGAGVEGDGAVGVGGLGEGGGAVVGDFWRGVRLVGRREGKGCLE"
     PFAM_domain     complement(68572..68787)
                     /aSDomain="Fringe"
                     /aSTool="clusterhmmer"
                     /database="32.0"
                     /db_xref="PF02434.16"
                     /db_xref="GO:0016020"
                     /db_xref="GO:0016757"
                     /description="Fringe-like"
                     /detection="hmmscan"
                     /domain_id="clusterhmmer_input.path1.gene403_0030"
                     /evalue="1.30E-06"
                     /gene_ontologies="GO:0016020: membrane"
                     /gene_ontologies="GO:0016757: transferase activity,
                     transferring glycosyl groups"
                     /label="input.path1.gene403"
                     /locus_tag="input.path1.gene403"
                     /protein_end="358"
                     /protein_start="286"
                     /score="28.0"
                     /tool="antismash"
                     /translation="HSDWFLFLELDTYVNWDNMQRFLASFDPKTPYYFGSPMWPRKKPV
                     FAHGGSGFVLSRGAFNKLMARGRMFAE"
     CDS             join(70043..70231,70735..71259)
                     /Name="input.path1.gene404"
                     /gene="input.path1.gene404"
                     /phase="0"
                     /source="GlimmerHMM"
                     /transl_table=1
                     /translation="MTAAVPKHKNPTMLQEPASSCPYRYLPFATSTKAPPPGPPIKHPK
                     LDSANPIPMRVPLFLISRVKHRILQFLQLNQPHLVLRRQPLLQQPLRNQQHPQRHKPQR
                     PNRPPKPDPLHEPIQHDRNDQPPVPDPHSTIPSAKLLFVASKYVEITDIIGTNKHPFAN
                     PMQNPCASTNCQYSLHTLVVKIPSTQSPIPVRSTTLKYPISDAAPDHSGIESKKKTVSA
                     PIQEMFEGVDSPMEV"
     CDS             complement(join(72093..72345,72402..72696,72758..72928,
                     72982..72991,73044..73431,73487..73569,73623..73901))
                     /Name="input.path1.gene405"
                     /gene="input.path1.gene405"
                     /gene_functions="transport (smcogs) SMCOG1169:sugar
                     transport protein (Score: 308.4; E-value: 1.3e-93)"
                     /gene_kind="transport"
                     /source="GlimmerHMM"
                     /transl_table=1
                     /translation="MSAWLDADQYLDYFNSPDSNLQGGITASMSGGSFIGAIAAGFLAD
                     KLGRKLALQIACIIFIIGCAIVCSSQNVGQLIAGRIVNGLAIGICSSQVCVYLAELAPS
                     RIRGRIVGIQQWSIEWGILIMYLVCYGCIQGISGPSAFRVAWGVQAIPAFVLFFALFFF
                     PESPRWLAGRERWEEVLDILADLHGNGDKHDPIVLAEYEEVREAQRIAAEAQGVGFFEL
                     FGPGVWKRTLAGTSVQMWQQLLGGNVAMYYVVYIFQMSGLSGNTNLTSSIIQYVIFLVT
                     TGLMLPFIDRIGRRQLLIGGAVICMILHYTTAGVMATYGRPVDNVFGNENLKLEITGAP
                     GKTVIALSYIFTGIYGLTWAPTGWIYCSEVFPLKYRAKGVGLSAATNWIFNFALAYFLP
                     PAFKNITWKTYIIFGVFCTVMTVHIFFTYPETARKTLEEIDVVFDSKIPPWKSGKVQER
                     ALEARAQSINEKGGFGKDSEGFDEKDSHAHQEVV"
     PFAM_domain     complement(join(72243..72345,72402..72696,72758..72928,
                     72982..72991,73044..73431,73487..73569,73623..73847))
                     /aSDomain="Sugar_tr"
                     /aSTool="clusterhmmer"
                     /database="32.0"
                     /db_xref="PF00083.24"
                     /db_xref="GO:0016021"
                     /db_xref="GO:0022857"
                     /db_xref="GO:0055085"
                     /description="Sugar (and other) transporter"
                     /detection="hmmscan"
                     /domain_id="clusterhmmer_input.path1.gene405_0031"
                     /evalue="1.20E-92"
                     /gene_ontologies="GO:0016021: integral component of
                     membrane"
                     /gene_ontologies="GO:0022857: transmembrane transporter
                     activity"
                     /gene_ontologies="GO:0055085: transmembrane transport"
                     /label="input.path1.gene405"
                     /locus_tag="input.path1.gene405"
                     /protein_end="443"
                     /protein_start="18"
                     /score="311.2"
                     /tool="antismash"
                     /translation="SNLQGGITASMSGGSFIGAIAAGFLADKLGRKLALQIACIIFIIG
                     CAIVCSSQNVGQLIAGRIVNGLAIGICSSQVCVYLAELAPSRIRGRIVGIQQWSIEWGI
                     LIMYLVCYGCIQGISGPSAFRVAWGVQAIPAFVLFFALFFFPESPRWLAGRERWEEVLD
                     ILADLHGNGDKHDPIVLAEYEEVREAQRIAAEAQGVGFFELFGPGVWKRTLAGTSVQMW
                     QQLLGGNVAMYYVVYIFQMSGLSGNTNLTSSIIQYVIFLVTTGLMLPFIDRIGRRQLLI
                     GGAVICMILHYTTAGVMATYGRPVDNVFGNENLKLEITGAPGKTVIALSYIFTGIYGLT
                     WAPTGWIYCSEVFPLKYRAKGVGLSAATNWIFNFALAYFLPPAFKNITWKTYIIFGVFC
                     TVMTVHIFFTYPETARKTLEEIDVVF"
     aSDomain        complement(join(72255..72345,72402..72696,72758..72928,
                     72982..72991,73044..73431,73487..73569,73623..73847))
                     /aSDomain="TIGR00879"
                     /aSTool="tigrfam"
                     /description="SP: MFS transporter, sugar porter (SP)
                     family"
                     /detection="hmmscan"
                     /domain_id="TIGRFam_input.path1.gene405_0005"
                     /evalue="2.60E-93"
                     /identifier="TIGR00879"
                     /label="input.path1.gene405"
                     /locus_tag="input.path1.gene405"
                     /protein_end="439"
                     /protein_start="18"
                     /score="311.3"
                     /tool="antismash"
                     /translation="SNLQGGITASMSGGSFIGAIAAGFLADKLGRKLALQIACIIFIIG
                     CAIVCSSQNVGQLIAGRIVNGLAIGICSSQVCVYLAELAPSRIRGRIVGIQQWSIEWGI
                     LIMYLVCYGCIQGISGPSAFRVAWGVQAIPAFVLFFALFFFPESPRWLAGRERWEEVLD
                     ILADLHGNGDKHDPIVLAEYEEVREAQRIAAEAQGVGFFELFGPGVWKRTLAGTSVQMW
                     QQLLGGNVAMYYVVYIFQMSGLSGNTNLTSSIIQYVIFLVTTGLMLPFIDRIGRRQLLI
                     GGAVICMILHYTTAGVMATYGRPVDNVFGNENLKLEITGAPGKTVIALSYIFTGIYGLT
                     WAPTGWIYCSEVFPLKYRAKGVGLSAATNWIFNFALAYFLPPAFKNITWKTYIIFGVFC
                     TVMTVHIFFTYPETARKTLEEI"
ORIGIN
        1 tcaagcacag gacccacaag aattaccgac cacggatgcg cgatcaacgt atctagccca
       61 tgacgaagtt tgccaaccgg ggacctggat ggctgttgta attgtccgcg gtcgtttagc
      121 ggcgcgagga ataaccgtct tgcggcgcct ttcacgatga agtgctgata cgtatacacc
      181 agtattggca tgacaaacca tgctacatta attaaatggg gtcgcaatgt cccaatgaac
      241 gggctaagac cgccagaaaa ataataatgc atgccgaata cagcaatggg gttgaaccag
      301 tgttccagga acagctgact agggttcttg gtcgaaccat ctagtagtga tcctaggtct
      361 tcggcatcta gattgggcat aagcttcgat cgttgcatgc gcagagagat gggtaagcaa
      421 cttaccatag actatatcga caaactgctt gctttcgtgg atgttgcatt gacactcgac
      481 tactggtaat gttccgaagt tttgacgctt acgggtaata cgagtgaagc ggatcggctc
      541 gctgtaacgg agtgtgaggc gctctttaga acggcctatg atgaccatat gagcgcctgg
      601 agcatcgtcg ataagaccca atgacatggc cctcaaggag ccagagtcgt atataaaaca
      661 gtgtccttgc acagtttctt ccacaccttg cgaatcattc aagggagaag gatcaatcac
      721 tctcgtaaca gctatttcct tgtccttcgc ctggcatttc gatgttcgct tcaagagaaa
      781 ctccgatgta ggaatgttaa catccgttgt actgaacatg catggaaagt attctttatc
      841 accatttcgt acttgcaaac gatctttcag gacctgaaga tgcagtttcg ttgatgatag
      901 agactgtgag attgcatcgc catctatagt agctggcacc catccattct tgaaaacctg
      961 gacttcaggc tcagaaacgt tcagtaagcc aatcgattct tcagccacat cgtcttgtaa
     1021 atcaagaggc tcttgtgttt gccggatcgt aggcactctc tgcgcatgca atttcccccg
     1081 tagacgcgga ccagtgttgt aaagaatctc tactggcaaa acagtttgtt gtcggatgat
     1141 caacgccact cttttctctt ctgaatctct cttgagcacc tcataagcac tgataccgat
     1201 cagattcgca aaaatggcag gtatatccgc aggctggctc gacgaccggt caagaagctc
     1261 gttccaaatc tcagcatact tgttacggct atgcagcata ttccttccgg aaagaaccag
     1321 agaatacgcg ctatcccaga tgttgaaatt tctagtcgca aatgacgtgt atatgtcacg
     1381 atgtacggga tactcaaaat cttgtgctac aatttccggt gttaagcctc gtgccgccat
     1441 gacaaattta ggagcagtga atctcttctt gacaagaacg tatgcgaatc gaatcgcgta
     1501 gttcagcttt cccatgctaa aacgttgtcc gaattgccgg gcctcgtggg agtagatacc
     1561 atctgccagc gcgtacacgg tcaggggagg caaacagccc tcttggagcg tccaggatcg
     1621 cgtagtccag ccgcagctta ggctgtacgc aagcttcgtg gggttatctg ctgataccgg
     1681 tattgccctt aattccgcat ccagaacaag cgtatgacta cttgaggaat acacaatgtt
     1741 cattttgtct atagctttgc ctttgatctc tctgaggtct tgatcagaga aagggatccc
     1801 tggaggcgcg acctggactg gaatacatag agtatccatc caaaagagtg ttgtagtcgg
     1861 cgatgttgca taattcggcc aagttgctgg tcgatccttg gatatctggc cgagatatgt
     1921 ttgtaacata cgtagctggc acgcgggtag accattctcg aaagcattgc ctagaccatc
     1981 tgcccacaca tgagatatgg caacatattt tgaagatctc gtctttgtgt gaagcttgag
     2041 tgagagcgca ccatgcacat cttcctcgat ggaaattaat gggatctgat tgcttcgtat
     2101 gattttcgca acctccactg atgagacgct tactgttgag caagtgcaat tgtcagtcgc
     2161 gtgacaagcg cttgtgtcac ccggcttaga gtcccacccc ttacatgatg ccttgctgca
     2221 gcgatcatgt ccgagtcttg cgctcctagg acgcggtagc cgggcaaagt aataggcagt
     2281 ttggtaactg aaggtagaga ggatcttgtc aatctggtgt acacaccacc cgttctccat
     2341 catcttggcc tccagagctc gatccgcagc ctttgaagga ccgcgccttc ttcgtgcaat
     2401 gtcataccat tggatggtag ttccacatag cttttcgaac atgtgattga ccacactgtc
     2461 gtaagagtga acgatggttc cgatcagtac tttaaccgaa agcaatatca agtcgacgag
     2521 gccgctggtg cgactagtaa agtgctcctc tgtgcgacgc actgcttcgt ccgctcttac
     2581 gaggattgtt ttatgttttt ccagtacact catacactcg ctctgtggca agcgaagcac
     2641 accgagcttc atctcaacaa gtgtcgctgc aactaggtgc gagcttacaa tggtggatcc
     2701 gcgtttcccg ggtgtcgaat actcgcgtcc atctatggtt ctatccgcaa gcacagcaag
     2761 gaggccgaaa taaagccacg attgaatgaa ttctgcgatt tcttcttgag attgggaaag
     2821 atcaagccgt gtggcaaaag agtaccattc gtcgtcgtct ggtcgcataa ccgtcgcgct
     2881 aacaaggggg acctctacac cttctccgcc gaacggcggc tcgacaaagt ccatgataaa
     2941 tcgtatgcat ggaaacccaa gctcttgtag atagcgaagc cgcgtttaaa agtatgagga
     3001 tggattggga attcaaggtg gagtcatgtt ttttgtggaa ttcgaagggg gctgagcatg
     3061 gcttgggggc caaacgtaag gctggcacct taccatatca ggtcctgaaa caggccgttc
     3121 caactagatg caaagatggg cgttgacttc acatcggctg tgatgactac gacaccgtat
     3181 tcgctcatgg catacatttt tgccgcccag gtaaggaatg gatgacgtgt gggtatgcga
     3241 ggcctaatta cacggtggac tgaaacccgg caaccacctg ttttgtcaga aaaaaggtat
     3301 tcacagcaaa aagaatacga atagttaaaa aaagctttta ttagttgctt catgaacctt
     3361 acagaaagcg gtggtgctaa acagggaaaa tgaaggggcg cgctgatgag ggcaagtcgg
     3421 cttagattgg tctatcaatc ttcggacacg acagcttcat atcgctagag cgcattgaca
     3481 atcgacaaga aacgttcgaa gatttccatc attgttggac taccaatttt cagatgataa
     3541 gttagatttg gaggaccgtc taaactgtga tccagtcggg gcacacctca gcagtgttaa
     3601 ttacgcccta aagacagaat catgatgtat atggtcctta agtaactgta cccctacagt
     3661 catcgagctt tataccctga aacctcatat ccccaaggaa gtatggtgtg tagtttctct
     3721 ccacactcat gatctcatct taagtcatta ccaaagttcc taagaacaca tatctttagt
     3781 gggctccgtt tgtagcaggg cctttgatac cgtaggtgcg acgatattga tcatccacgt
     3841 gctccagata ataaacaccc tctccaatgt tctcgaggga tccctgcggc gtgtagttgt
     3901 tctttccgta agcagtttca cgcaatttgc aggcctgtca tataattagt gacgaaaact
     3961 agtagaatgg tatgtgcaaa atcgtaccgc ttcgtattcg gtgggtgtgg ctacatggcg
     4021 ctgctttaga cgagcagtga gatccacctt ctcgatgatg tggctaatgt ctccaacaac
     4081 ctgcatagtg aacaaggtgc tagcaatacc gctgccgtag ctgaataggc cgatggtctt
     4141 gttttgaatc gattcagatc cgatttctgt gatcagacta agaagtgagc agtatagact
     4201 agccgtatac atattgccac attggctcgg tgcttgtatg catggctcga tacgggactt
     4261 gaattgaggc ttgctgagtt gaacgaagca agtttccagc tccttcgagg caagagaatc
     4321 ggtgtagccc agatcatgaa ggtgtttagg gacgtttcca aaagcttcgt gtgtcttgtc
     4381 ctgaaggaaa tcattgtaca tgaggcgacc gtacgacttg gagacgagct tgcaattggg
     4441 ggtgtggaag gccatgtaat caaatatatc gacgaaggtc tctttctttc gagcaagaac
     4501 tgcattgtcc tctgggaatc gttcaacatc gccagatacc cgctcagcat tgcggcgtag
     4561 atcggcgtag catccatcga gcgcagacag gtagcacgaa atggatagat gaccgtcgac
     4621 aaacggatat tcagaggaca tctcgggctt gtaaaagtcg tatgcatgct tcatgaaagt
     4681 accgcgcaat ccgggaagag atacgatggg ggcatcggga ccaattagaa tagcgacgca
     4741 cccagcacct cccgtaggtc tggcggcaga ttgcttgtac agagcaatat ccgacgccac
     4801 aacaatggca tctcggccat cccaggaacg ggattcaacc caattgatgg cgttgaacag
     4861 ggcgttcgta ccaccgtagc aagcattcac ggtatcggct ccttcaagac tgtgattatc
     4921 gccgaacaat tgcgtcaaaa cgctcttgac cgacttggcc ttgtcaaagg gcgactcagt
     4981 accaacttcc aatctgccta tggactgcgg atcgatggag tacttggcga gaagcgaaga
     5041 aacggccgtc aacgcgaggg agcatacatc tagaatacga gtcagccagc ggcaggaaca
     5101 tggcgagaag catgatatta ccttctcggt ccgtgcagta attcatcgaa cgcaatccga
     5161 ggccaatggt gtatttaccc gccgagacgc cctggtgggt ttcgaattgg gcctggtcca
     5221 gcgtctaaac atgtcttaca tcagtcccgt aaacatatct acaaagaagc agcgtgcacg
     5281 tgcgtacgta cctgccctgg gatatacagt tcaatggctt tgatgccaac attcttgggg
     5341 gcgggcatct tgccacagca ggtacaattg gagtgttgga tacgggctgg gggcgcaagg
     5401 cacgatggaa cagcaagatt gtgcggggat gcttgttcac ggatgcttat gaggttctgg
     5461 ggttcaatgt tattatattt actgtgtgct tacgagggcg attacgtcgc cacgtggctt
     5521 gggagcgggc tgttcccaat ggggaaactt ccgagggagc gacgctttgt cctacgtatg
     5581 ttccacaagg agcaattccc gtggggatga attggggaag atggtgtagt tagagagctt
     5641 gaaaaatagg cttctggtat gctcagatac ttggaaaata tgctgtcagc aatttgagcc
     5701 ctcaattacc ctcatgccat gccgcagcct gaaaaattac acgcccacca caactccatg
     5761 gggtttgctg ttcgaactac ccaaacaacc tcagtgttga taaacaatgt tcactagaat
     5821 caatagagca ggtactatcg tgcaattggt taaacggcta tataagtgga gcgaaaggct
     5881 acagccgtgc cgctagcctg cgcccacttc gtgtggacaa ggtttggtgg ggcgacacag
     5941 ccactccaaa cctagccgtt atttctccat ccgtatcctg aagcgtggta ggatctcttt
     6001 attccaggtt atgcaagtat gcagagtgtc caggccaata tttattttct tggcaaccag
     6061 cttttggtta gtgatcagat ttattgtcac ccagcctgct ttcatggtgc gttcggaaac
     6121 accccctgat tcaccgtatc ttgaattatc aaccctagag agaagaagat gtctcttcaa
     6181 agacaattta agtgtcattc attccaatca gcattgttcg aggccggcag tggaatgtat
     6241 catgatactg aagtcggtga tgaaaaaatc actgatatct ttcggaacat tagaacaacc
     6301 cattcaacgt gccaataatt actcattagg ctatatacat ttgtaaatgc aatcagaata
     6361 ccgaaaatca tccagcacat actccaaaca tctgtcttcg cgaattgaca atacagcatt
     6421 tcgaacatca agtccgacaa tcattacttt gcatcattcc agatgacatt acacgttcca
     6481 aacactcctc agtccatcag tcctcatgat tttcgagaac cagtctaaac gtcgtgcgtc
     6541 gggttcgcgg gcgtgttccc accaagacca tccgtaggcg cagcagaagt tcccgcagcg
     6601 ttagccccga ccggagtccc ataatcgttc ctcggacgct tcttatgcac cgcatcatcc
     6661 gtggctacat catcgtagtc atgaatcttc agccccagcc tagccggctc aatattcctg
     6721 tgtccccaga taagcagcgc accaaacaca ggtttagcta gaagatccaa gattccgtag
     6781 aaaacggctt cgctatcagg actgatgacg tttccgccct cgcaaacgcc ccacgcgacg
     6841 gggtacagca gccagaggac accggtcagc gagccgcaga ataggaaggc tttgccgacg
     6901 tcgctgccgt agcggttggc gttgcggcgg gactcccagc cgaggtggta gaggatgtag
     6961 aagagggccg cgcagccgaa ggtgaagtag ccccacttgt agcgcgattg cacgagggca
     7021 ccgacgaggc cggtgatgat catgacccag tcggcgaagc agacgaagag gatggtgggc
     7081 cagggcatgc cggctgtgag gaggaggtcc aggaggagga ggggcgtcgt gacgaaccag
     7141 tcgatgtatc gaacgtagaa gatttcacgg aactgggaca agagttagtg gggtgtaatg
     7201 gtttataggg agtattgaga gtttgtataa gaatgtggat tgctcagtag gcgattgaag
     7261 acactgaact ttggggtatg cccatacggg cttgcgtcac gtacctgtcc agcgacctta
     7321 ggatcactac gtgggaattc gacttgaata ggcgtaaacc ccagattgga gcccatcgta
     7381 aagtaggcaa tagccgccgt gaagacgaca gccgaagtga ggtagtgaaa aacgcggtgg
     7441 tgacgtggtt tgcgcagcgc aagacccatg aacgcaatac cagctacagt catcacagcg
     7501 cagacggcaa agtaccagtc tgagccgcgt gtggtgattg cgatttgggc agtggctcca
     7561 ttgaccctgt tgcccggatt gttcaggttc agcgcattgt tacggcgttc aagctcgacg
     7621 agtctcgagt tgagagcatc cattgtgacg attcggcgtc tgagatcgct tggggtatat
     7681 cagaagtcgc gacgagacga gataatttgg tgatgcacga aacaacagag atcatctgat
     7741 aacatatacc ctttgaggcc tttgccagta aagtatgacg aaaggcccct cccggtgaga
     7801 atccagattg gtcttccttc ttgacggcat cattgccaac aaacgtcgtg tagatctagg
     7861 gaaagctgcc gatctccgcc acccttggag gatgctagac ccgcacgtcg tgatcatgcg
     7921 ctcacctcgc tcctacattg taacacaaat tctagagcac catgacgatc atttgcttga
     7981 ctcaagacaa gccttgtttc caaatcattc cgcgaaaggt ggagacgagg ttttgagact
     8041 agctcggtag acaagccgaa gcctcttaga gacgcgagag cagccactag atcccaatcc
     8101 aagatgatgt ctacattcac atttgcacag aatcgtacac taacaggatg gggtttagcg
     8161 accgtagctt ccaaaagctt ggttgtctct gacgtcgatc tctatgagct tgcttttaca
     8221 tcactcacgc tagacaaaga aactagcatc acattggtca tgaattcttc ccgcgacgaa
     8281 tgagcatctg gcccgctatt gtccgtcgtg aaatgtgcat tcattggtct gaaaagttgt
     8341 ttcctgcgga acttgacggt atcatatgca aacgtccaac gtgcgtcgtg atagttgtgc
     8401 atacatagtc tagtctagtc tacctcgttc actcacatgg ttctcggagc ggggaaaaat
     8461 gactcagggt cgccacatgg gtatcggttc agcaacgtgc atgagcgcgt gcatttacaa
     8521 tcgacctttc catcggagca atcttttgtt gcaaagctat tggttgagcg tcctccaagc
     8581 tacccgaaga cgtctccact ttggcactgt tgccctaccc gccttgacca cgtacccttt
     8641 ctgccgcaaa accctaccaa tctccatgta gctctccact gcaaccctga taggtccacg
     8701 agcttccact ggtagttcct cgatggctcc tcgtgattcc tcgtacaatg caaaagcttt
     8761 atcgaggagc ctggagcgga ggtcctcgat ctccatccca tttggagtct cgagtacgga
     8821 atcgtacgtt ttccccacct ccttcaacca ggctttgggc aggtagacgc gcccaatttt
     8881 tgcgtccacg gtaatatcac gagcaatatt gacatactga agagctactc ccatgcggtt
     8941 gccagcttga atgattcgat cctgctcctc taatgattgc gacgttttat acagatgaaa
     9001 gatgagctca ttgcacatct gcgcgactgt tcctgcaacc ctttcagcat atagctcgag
     9061 atcggcttcc gtctcaattg gaggggctgt gttgaaagcc aagtccatgt cgaacccgcg
     9121 caagaggtcc tggagtggtt cacgtgatag cctgttgcat ggcagctgaa gcaatgcaga
     9181 ttgtgtgtcc gaaggaaaat tatccgcgac atacggttcg actcgtgatc cagatttttc
     9241 cttgtctcca tatacgagtt caaggaattt ttgcaatttg gcgatccaca tttgcgcatc
     9301 ttccgctgac gaggcattgt ccacaaggtc atccgcgacg cgacaaaatg agtaaagcaa
     9361 catcaggtcc gagcggagtt gtccttggaa tgttgcagaa gcgagataga aactccgact
     9421 ctttctcttc agtcgaatga ccgcctcctg caaacccaca aggcgtgcct cgtcatattt
     9481 cgacgttgac gttaacaaag cctcaaccag agtgaggggt gatggaagca ctgccggatt
     9541 gggaaagagc ttgggaaagg tgtaaaggat agccaaggca ttgtcgaagg cgagttgtcc
     9601 gaagacaatc agaatatttg ttagcaaaaa gaacagggcc tcctcaattt ccagaccgtc
     9661 ccacaagtgc acgccgtatt ttgtgccgtt gctgatcacc caggtaccgc gcttaagagc
     9721 caatgtgtca acgaaccaaa gatatacggt gggtatcaag atcggtaaga cggtgttgga
     9781 caggggtagg cccaagatga actggtatgc gagactccta tgccactgtg agccaacgga
     9841 cagcccagaa gaaatcaata acgtaccaca agagtaggag aaacggcaat gcccaaacca
     9901 gtataagacc ggtataggtc gctgtggagt tcttaaagac gcaattccaa ccccagccaa
     9961 tcgatgcagt caagaaaagc tgaccagcac gcttatacca ccgccattgc ttgttgcatg
    10021 gcccacgtgg gtgcgaattt gaccgttcta cacggagata caggggctga aaggtgggct
    10081 tgctcaggat aagatacagc aacgaagtgt tgtacgtttg tatgacaaaa aagaacactt
    10141 cctcggcggg aattgcgaac agtttcggcc caattatcac atgggtcggg taactccaga
    10201 tgccggtccg gataaggtat gaatcccatg gtatggtgga gacaactgcg atctatcccc
    10261 cgtaagaaga ggccggcact ttgtgcgcct gcatacgtac agatactaag aatgcgactt
    10321 tgtatgcatc caatctcgta aacaatggtc tgtacagcaa tgtaagaagt attgctgggg
    10381 gtattgtgaa tttaacatgg ctacacagtg catgtcagtg acgccttgca ttgccccaag
    10441 ctgataccta cacaaaggcg tattcgtaac ccatgattga ctcggacact gctctttcac
    10501 atgtgcccgc ttttcaaatg gtcggcgcgt gtcaatcacg tcaattgaag ggtcccgaac
    10561 gcagggagcc gctctagagc acagcgtgca ggcagtagaa gtgtaaaagc cgccatcttg
    10621 gcgagttgag tggacgtggt cgaggcggaa taaggtgcca ggtagcgtac agatcatctc
    10681 ccaaagcagt ttagtgcagc ctagtcgagc cactcatgtc gtcatgccaa aatgtccccg
    10741 atcatcacca aatgccagga ttgagctgta gcgaggttca ggcaccatcg tcatgatgtg
    10801 tttttgtcat tttcaggccg acttccgctg ctgccggttt atcatgcgac gccggtccgt
    10861 tcctgccaca gctacggtcg aatgatgtgg atagctcgta tctacttgcc agctttcaca
    10921 tcctcattgc tgtggccggg cgaagtctga ctacagcttg ctccccattt tccttgtcgc
    10981 catgatttag tccggtcaat cacgactata aacgatttac acgaaactgc gatactgcag
    11041 tcccctcccg aaacggaagc tcatatctat ttactaacat tagcatcctt cttgttatag
    11101 ccgggcgtaa tctgactaca gctttgctac acatcttcca tgtcgccatg gtctagtaag
    11161 gtcaatctcg acgataaaga agttaggagt acgcgcaacc tctcttacgt gcccgaacag
    11221 ggtagctcat gtccgtttac caccttgcat gtgctcaccg ctacgcccga gcgaggtctg
    11281 actacaaact acacctcgta gtccgtaccc gaaaagggtc acccatgtcc gttgactaga
    11341 atccacgtat ctttcactac gcccggacgc ttcgggcgag gcttgaatga ttaaatctga
    11401 cttgaaccta ctcctcgtcg gtacccgaaa agtacacttg aacaatcgtc ggtccttact
    11461 gcaactaaat acggggaggc tacggagcct gaccatgtcc caaaaagagt atgagaaaaa
    11521 gcaacgttct tgtcatccgt aagttcacat cgtcggaggc aagttttcgc ttcaccacta
    11581 acaattgtag gtatcttgca ggtaacttcg ctccggtaac cacgacctca tcaccacagc
    11641 ctgtaaaatg gtccggtctt gtcccagcag agctccaggg tggcatgtat gtgcggaatg
    11701 gaggcaatcc aatttcaaac tctgatctcg gacgggacgc tcattggttc gatggagacg
    11761 gtatgctcac aggagtatgg ttcgatcgca ctacagctgg caacacgaaa gccacacccc
    11821 gcttcgttaa ccaattcgtt ctgacggacc tttgtctgtc aaccttcgag agtaataggc
    11881 ttcgtacgcc aatcatgact agcatagcga ctctagtgaa tccgatggcg cggatgctcg
    11941 tgattgtatg gagcatattt cggagcgcca tactcgtcct cttatcgcac ctacctggat
    12001 ctacccagtc tatcaaaaga attagtgttg caaatacgtc gattctgtat cacgatggac
    12061 gagcattggc gacctgtgag agtgggcctc ccatacgcgt ccaacttcca ggactggaga
    12121 ccgtcggctg gttcaacggt aacaggagtg aaggcgagcc tcaggaagaa aacattgatg
    12181 atgcgcctgg atttggtggc actggaatca atagctggat gcgcgagtgg accactggac
    12241 acccgaaggt cgaccccacg actggcgaaa tgatgctttt tcactgcaac ttcttcccac
    12301 ctttcgtcca ttattctctg ataccgagaa cagcgaattg ttcgagctcg aaagcacaag
    12361 tgcagaagtt gttgaatgct ccggttccag gatgttcggg tggcaagatg atgcacgatt
    12421 ttggtgtttc caaataccat actgttatcc tggatctacc tcttagtctc tccccattca
    12481 acatgatgag aaataaacca gtggtggcat atgagcctaa aaagtcatca cgcttcggag
    12541 tatttcctcg ccaagaacct gcagcagtac gctggttcga aactaaggga tgctgtattt
    12601 tccacactgc gaacacctgg gatgaattag atcccgaggg aaccccgatc gccgtcaata
    12661 tgctagcttg tcgattgacg tccgcatcac tagttttcag cgctggcaac ctcaccccgc
    12721 cgccgcatcc taaccacaca gaaaataaag accggaaacg aatgtctttc tttgccaagt
    12781 acgatgatga ggaaaatggc aaggatttag agaaagatac ggttgatgaa gaaacgcctc
    12841 tcttgtcgga caaccgcctt gcgaaacctg gaccacccga accgccagtc gttaaagacg
    12901 atctggacga agagcaatgc cgcttatatt actatcgctt cgacctgaaa aacacctctt
    12961 cgaaccaaat cacggaacag tacgccctat ccagcatccc ctttgaattc cccaccgtcg
    13021 caccccatgt cgaaatggct ttcgctcgct atatctatgg atgcagcacc tccaacgctt
    13081 ccttcggcgc cgcactaggt aaagcgacca agatcgacgt catcgtcaaa atggatgtcc
    13141 acaccctcct cgaacgcgcc aaaaccagcc cccggaaaat gtgacaggat gtctcgacac
    13201 gcgctcggtg caggaaatcg tcaccgccaa caccagagaa gacggcatcc aggctttcca
    13261 gttaccaccc cgccactttg cgcaagaggc gcgatttgta cctcgacatg cggcgactag
    13321 cgaagatgat ggttttctct tgttctatgt gtttgacgag gcccagcttg atgagttggg
    13381 tgaatgcaaa cctgatgcta ctagtgattt gtgggtactc gatgctcgcg atatgcggac
    13441 ggtggtgtgt aagatccacc tcccgagtag ggtaccgtat ggtctgcatg gaaactggtt
    13501 cagtgaagat cagatcaaga gccagcgggc tgtggagagt gtgagaggtg tgccggaaga
    13561 ggggagacag acggtatgga agaaggcgaa agaacagctg attgctgcgt tgggctgatc
    13621 gctgcgttac gctggtcgtc gcgttttagc tcttttggaa tttgcgtttt gtatatgttg
    13681 tatgacgtgc agcgatgcat tgttcggctt tagatacccc ctcattcgaa atttgaacta
    13741 tatactatga aaataaatag ttgatctctt tccccaaata atatgtgcaa cgaggcccgc
    13801 caatatctct tgaatcaaat ggacttcgtt acccttctca agctgcgatt ttctccaact
    13861 ctctgtggcc ctttgtacgt ccaaggaggt gattgcgtat attcctcttg catgctcttg
    13921 acaaattaat ccaccaaact tctaaaacct actcaaacat cgcctgaccc ccgagaatct
    13981 tcttgcttaa cggccccttc ctccacccgc cttgcatctt cctctttgcg ctccaagggg
    14041 ctaatccact tccgaaacac caccgtcaat atccctccta tcgccacctg cagcgcttgg
    14101 aagataatcg ccggaatctg cagtttcgac tggttgatag ggctaatatc gatatacatg
    14161 acggagctca gcggcaccac catgctcagc gccttgctcg ggcagcaata gcagcaagca
    14221 atgacatcct gcttggacag ccagatggtg cttgcggcaa agcatatccc aagccataca
    14281 aaatatagtg cgatgttgat gaagacaatg aaaacgatat tcgagggttt caccgagtcg
    14341 aaagcccccg agcaaaaggc ttgatcgaac gtctgccata caagcgacag cagcgccaca
    14401 gacgacagct tcatcatctt ccactccacc atgaccttct tcgtcgcctt cggaaacaga
    14461 tactgcacca cctgtccgca cgccatcggc agaaacaacg ataaccccag ctgcttaaac
    14521 actcttctat agatctcctg gtagttatcc ccactgacaa gaaccttact ataccacgcc
    14581 ccactcgaca aatacatctg cagcaacacg ggcgttaaaa aaggacacag aaaattccca
    14641 atcacgctct gcaccaccgt caatgcggta ttccccctcg cctgctgcgt catcaccaca
    14701 ttcgacgaca tggtggtcgg cgcgctgccc aggaacagga acccgatcag cagccaggga
    14761 tccatgaacg acgtgttcgt cgcgcacagg ctgacgatgg cgaaggtggc ggccgaggcg
    14821 acgaggtagc attgcagctg gacgaaggcg tggatctgcc actttttgta gttggcgagg
    14881 aggacggcag gggacagcgt gctgccgttg atgaaaaaga tgaggctgac ggagaggtag
    14941 gtgacgatgg tgcgtttgag gggttggtgg cggaggggga cttggacttg ggaggtgagg
    15001 aggatgagga gggacatgga gaggaggaac cattgggctt tgaggaggcg ggtgaggttt
    15061 ttgaggagct tttggcgtct tgatctgggt tgggggtctt taggggggtt ttcacgtctt
    15121 gggggttggg attgcctttt gaggaggtca tggaggctct gtggatttcg tcgtccgggt
    15181 tgagtacccc gtcgctcgtc gtggtggcca tgagggatgt atgtaatcgg tggaggagca
    15241 agatatagaa gggattgaac ccgtatattt aaacgataca ccggctcgac gacagtaacc
    15301 atattggtct gcatgatatg caaaatgcca tgtccaaccg cgctggttgg gtgacgacaa
    15361 gatcgcatct cgcacccaga aatagatgcc gtcctcgttc ggataagcac cggatataac
    15421 gcccggatat gcacccgctc aaagtcacaa gtaggtacct gggcaaagac ctcttcgcga
    15481 tagattgtaa aaagcacctc ttcttcccat tacctacata tgtaagtata acgacgtagc
    15541 gtcacgatgg cagatctccg ccattcccct ctttagtcag cgacactccc ccgccgcatg
    15601 gccccatcca gcatgtctcg ctccctcgat tttgccctcc cacccacgca ttgcacgcac
    15661 cgtacacact caccaccacc gcccaccact cgctagaccc accccccaat gacgtcccct
    15721 ccctccccct ctgccagaca gctcatctgg cagcacgtct accgcaccct cgtcaagcac
    15781 gccaagcccg actcccgctt ccactacgac ttcctctccg ccacgcccga cttccgcgac
    15841 tccgccgccg ccatcgaccg cctcgtgcag ctcccctgct accagtccgc cagcaccatc
    15901 ctcacgacgc cggacaacag cctcgaggag ctgcggtacc gcgcgctgcg agatggcaag
    15961 aaggtgctcg tcgcgacgta caggctgcgg aggggcttcg tgctgctgag tccgctgcgg
    16021 attcgcgacg aggacatgcg cgcggcgagt tggctggatg ggatggagag gccgggggtg
    16081 gggcggcggg tcgagttggc gcagttgagg gacgaggggg tgagggtgga tttgtgtgtg
    16141 ctgggggggt tggcgtttaa tacgcggggt gtgatgttgt gggagggaca gggcttgttt
    16201 gaggtgcagt gggcgttgct tcacgatatg aaggtgctgg gggagagggt gccggttgtg
    16261 gccgtcgcgc acgactgcca ggttgtggac gaggcggaga tcgggttgga gccgattagg
    16321 ccggagaaga aggcggaggt gcagtgtgac tttgtggtta cgccggagcg ggtgttcgag
    16381 gtcgaggggg cggtcaagcc gtcttctggc atcaacttcg agactgtcga ccccgctgcg
    16441 ctggagaata ttccgccgct gcaggagctg aagggtatcc ggatgatgga atccataatg
    16501 aagggtggcg gcttcgtgca ggaggagaag aaagaccaag gtcccaccgc tgaagagcag
    16561 gccggcatag acatgatgga gaagatcatg cgaggcttca atgggagctc ttccaccacg
    16621 aaggaaaagc ctagagatcc tctttcgtcg aattccaacg atacaaaatg ataaatggta
    16681 taaatatata caaaaaagta tcccaacccc tcccccctct ctctcctctc ccttcaccac
    16741 cttcttttca aaacccccca accaacccct catccccttc caaccaacac tccacccccg
    16801 taatctccac cgccttcccc ctcccctttc ctttcttagc taattccacc ccctatcctc
    16861 caccccaaac gtcacgcccc cagacccata ccccaccttc gccttgcaca caactctcca
    16921 gtcatcctcc gcgactgccc gtggccgtgg cgagacgtcc cacccagacg ttatcgaagc
    16981 gatggatatg ctgtgcgcgg cgaggggcgc gtggtcgagg gagagggttt ggccgacggt
    17041 gaggcggagg gttttggttg tggggttgag ggggtgttgg ttggcgacgg tagtgaggtg
    17101 ggaggggagg cggtgacgat gcgaagggat accgttgatt gtgaggaggg gagggggatg
    17161 cggttgagag ggtggtgagg agggtgaggg cgagggcgag gaggcgcatt gtggtggttg
    17221 tactgaatgg acgagtgcgt cgtatttgaa gaagatagct atgcttgcta ctaagacttg
    17281 aattgatgtc gtttcgtctc gtctcgcttc gtcttctttc ccaatgtcgt tgcgaattca
    17341 gccctctcac caactctcgt acccaaccat ccacccgtcc cccctagcca accacatata
    17401 tacatatctg tccatccatc catctatctg ttcatcctcg ccgcgccgcc tcaaccgatc
    17461 ccacccaaac gcgcgccctc gaaacaccca cccggccact cacgccgcgt cccggcgttt
    17521 cgttccaacg gacgccggcc cacccgtgtt tggcgtttag cagtcgcgca atgccgcgcc
    17581 gggtgcgcca gtcagagggg cggggccgcg tgtgcgtgaa acggctcggg gattatgtgc
    17641 agggaggttc atgcgctagg gtgcttggag actaagcgat gggtggggcg tcatgcgtgt
    17701 gtgccggcgg ggattggttg ggatgcatgt gcggaatcat atgtgtacat acatgttggg
    17761 tgcgaggaag aatgttttat agatatgtat acatttggta ctgatgggaa gaaggaagat
    17821 ggatggttgg gtgggattcg gtcgcgaggt gaatgtggtc gtgttctgag tttgggtaca
    17881 cattttgcta tgcaagaaag gtcttggtca cttgtttcac ccgcgtgtga aagacttctg
    17941 tatgtattgt tggggatcta tgaccagata catctgaaca acgttgggcg atcctcgtct
    18001 taacgcaact agatgcccgg ataccgggtt tcctctatct ctcgcggcat caggttgctg
    18061 tgcatgcgac taaaacataa cgagagtaag cgtcagcaca cgcgtcctct gcattgctgg
    18121 gaggagccat gtgcccttac gaagttgatg tcccatcatg gattctagtc gctctcgttc
    18181 aatgggatac gcctgaagat atgtctcgct atgcggtaaa ccccctaccc ggtcattcct
    18241 tctcaccacc tctctcttgc gccaggtaaa gattttatct gacaaaaacg ctcgggaagc
    18301 actagatttt gaagcttgtg cttgagacta gccgctttga tcctaaagag cctggtgctg
    18361 cgcgcgggat gactttttgg tgacagtgat ggtcactgac taaatactgt tacttcgtac
    18421 ggaaaggtca gatcgctttc ccatgcttgt actggggata gtaagcactg taagtcgttt
    18481 actatgttca gttgcaatgt gaagcttgcg cttgggttat gaggatgagg cggcggcagc
    18541 tgtgggctgt aaccgcaacc aactccacgc tcagatagag tatcgcggca gaggaacggg
    18601 attaagcatg tgtcccggga aacctgtact gggtcttcac tcatcaatcg caccgtcttt
    18661 gtaaaagcac tcacttgtac ttacttttcg taattcgcat agctatcgat gatctcggtc
    18721 atctcttcga acctgcgtcg gaaaactcct tcaacggtcc agttcttcag ctgcctcaag
    18781 tgctcttcat agatcggatt gatcgatatc tcagcacgct cgtcatccgt cttggttata
    18841 atgacattct gagggtcgta gtcccacttg atgttaaacg acgtgctgta cgcggctgcg
    18901 aaatcatcaa acttgacctc agggtggtcg atgaggtatg cccgaatctt tggcctggta
    18961 accaattagc ccgattcatg ccatgctggc tactgttgcc caccatggta accgatctat
    19021 ccagcttgga tgtggctttt ccaactgaat tggcagggga cgcaaccaat cgggcatcgc
    19081 ctcatagctt gccttcgtcc tcagcatttc ccatttcaga aggctgctca tgatataatg
    19141 cactgccacc tgcttgggca gcgtgtcaat ctctttgtag ctcctgatga tatcaccgac
    19201 aatcgagctc gtctcgtcga cgttccgatt tggatgtgcg ttgaagagtg ccgacagatc
    19261 gggtgtgtcc gggtatgact cgatgcgccc tgccgtctgg aacgcgtacg actcccactt
    19321 gctcgctatg aaagcttgca gaatactatc agacaacgtg gtcgggctag tgttgagtgg
    19381 agtagcctgg tagggtgcaa cggggggcaa tgccgaagcc ccaggaggcg actggccgtc
    19441 cccaagaaga cgcagctgca gggccgcttt ctgcacgcgc agatgctcgt tctcctcgga
    19501 caatgcaagc cacctctcat acagttcgct cttctgctgc gtctcggttt caagtgcctg
    19561 cgtcaggtgc tcgacttgct gagtcagaca ctggatgttc cattttgtgc gctcgcgcat
    19621 cgctttctgg ctcttccggt ctcttgctct cttcttctcc aagttttcat aatccagggc
    19681 tgcacgcgac gtgctcgccg gagaagtcgt gtccgaaggc gacgtggaag ccatgtttgc
    19741 gcccacactg gttgcgtcca tgcagttcac cgttactagc agaacctagc tgattaaaaa
    19801 tgtggacatg agggtccgag agggaagaac gaccgaaggt gtggagaaat ctgggggaga
    19861 cggcttccgg gtcccccgct cctcggacca gtatcaggaa cgtgcttgcg gttagcgtgg
    19921 taaaggggag cgctagtggg ctgagcgacg atctgggacg aaatcccagc ggcgtcgaga
    19981 tcatatatct tccattcatg cccctttatc tgagtaggat cggttaaaat atcccatttt
    20041 tttctattgg cctgaaatgg cttaggatca aattggaccg agcatcgaac gcttagaacg
    20101 ctatctggac taccaatgtg ttgaatgact acatatactt ctgccagttc agacgcgacc
    20161 acgctccaga aacctgttcg ggatatccac atatctacac cgaatgtatt cgcacagatt
    20221 cttccccagg ctatcaaatc cactcgtggc gttgaagcca cggtcaaggt ggtctcgcag
    20281 caagaaatgc accgcgtaga tattaggcat ttcacaacgg tcgatgttct tgcccttgtc
    20341 atcctttcca aggagctccc gaagcttctc aacgctgagg agtgtgcgga gccattcgta
    20401 ttcgtcttcg tggcggacga agaggcctag gtttgcattc gatgacttat cgcccgagcg
    20461 ccctagaacc acatagccga gaggggcacg agtcgttggc ccaaaggagc tgaggtcgac
    20521 cggattctgc gtgttgtatg atggctggtt aaaatcgtac tcctgagtca cggttggcgg
    20581 tgggatgtcg actatggtac cgtcgggcag atgagcctgc tcctttacat attcttgcgg
    20641 catcagactg acccaatact cgaagaatgg cctccctaca catcaattgt cagcctgtgc
    20701 atgtttcctt cctagatcga tgagttgctt acccattgcg gttcgcatat caggagccat
    20761 agtggatccg gggtagccct ggagcagatt ctcgatacaa aaacgagcaa acgaaccacg
    20821 atcggagtcg atcattgcgc cagcagaaag caagtcggca ttctgggtct gagcaaaaat
    20881 tcgcatatct actgtggctt cgttttgcga ctgtggatct tcaggaatag accctgctac
    20941 ctggaatttc agacagctga attcctttgc ataatcaccc atcgcggcta tcgtctgtct
    21001 ttcgatcatt ttcgcttttt cctcgatatc cagaccggtg aggtagaagt ggaattcggc
    21061 ttggtagcca cctttcgccg ttataccaac tttggtcgtt ggtggggcag gaaggccctt
    21121 aatacctgac attcgtacag cgttctctcc aacctgctcg agcttgacgt tctcaatctg
    21181 tgcggtgacg tcggaattat aatagtaagg tccttgaatc tcgtacagga gctggcttgc
    21241 gacggtctga atgttgatca agccatgctt accctgggta tccaatcagc tgtgtaacaa
    21301 gacggttgat gcgtggttta ccttttccat tgtgtagact gcctcgccgt tggattcgat
    21361 agcagcgata ggatatccca tgtcggtatc attcacgcca aggtccttga acccactata
    21421 atagcctccg gtcgcatagg ttgagcactc aataacgtga ccaaccatca aagcagaagc
    21481 tacctcttgg atattgttct cgcgagtcca accatgccac cacattgccg caccaacagt
    21541 aggagaagca tcagctactc ttccgcaaac cacaatgtcc gcacccgctc catcaaggtc
    21601 agcgatcgaa tcaaaagaga taggaaaaat tactgacctg caaaacatgt agcgatacct
    21661 gtggcaccaa gatagcactg tgcgcaaatt ggctcgaaag gccagtcttg tatatttttt
    21721 ccagcaggca gattgggaaa attctctccc ttacgataca actccagtgc agcatcagta
    21781 caatcgtcgc catcaacgta tgccaccttc aagtccacac cgtgcttagc aacgagcttt
    21841 ttgacctcgt tggccagacc ctcgacgtca cttgcacccg cgttcacgca aatctttgtt
    21901 ttgttcctgg ccagccaggg aatcgcaggg tcgacttctt cgaggaaata gggttcgtag
    21961 gcggcaccga cagcggatag ctgcttcttt gcgagcttgt cacgcttgtc tgatcctcgg
    22021 agggtcatgt tgcattcaga catccagtct ccggtgatga catctacgtg tggctcgttc
    22081 tgtgtcgttt agcctttgtt gtcttcatag aagttgacaa aaatttacct tagccatatc
    22141 atgaatggca cgtttcctat cgtatacgcc tccggagcaa ccggccacaa aaataggtcg
    22201 ctttccagag ccgttggctc cgttcgaagt tccatttgag actgttgcgt ctacaccatt
    22261 ctgaacagga ggtgtcatct tgacttagtg agtgagacta tatgcgcaga agagcggaca
    22321 gaaatcaaag agtaagacga tgaaagatct agaggtgcgt ggccgggttt aagtactgaa
    22381 cacgccactg cagcccggaa cagcagtacc gtaccaggac agcacatctt catcctacag
    22441 atcaagctgt cgcttaacgg ggaacattcc gctgttcgga atacgagagc gacctgtagc
    22501 atgtttcaaa aagggagact ggatatcctg catacgtagg atgtgagacc aatccgatcg
    22561 aagcaacgca agacatttcc aaaaagaaat gtaagattga tgtggagaag gacctcgtgg
    22621 cgaaggcggg tagtgaatca gcttagagat gtggggtatg gtgaactaat gattcattag
    22681 tttcgagtca ccccacctgt tcctagcctt gtgatcacca gcgacccctc tattgaaaca
    22741 ggtatccccg ggtgtcgata taatgcttgg aaatcgggtt gcgtgtaatc ttaggatgtg
    22801 ggaaatagta tacacccgtg gtcgagtttc accccgtgtg ttggcatcac atcttgggga
    22861 agtatgtagt attggcaaca tcagtgaatt ctaattcagc atcaaaagca atttctatcg
    22921 accgagaaat ccccctcgat attgtaaaaa gacatgctga atagactccc gaatttcgtt
    22981 cccatagctt ttcacattct cttgaacagc cttgcttgga acatgcacgt ctttgaagta
    23041 ttcctggcta gcatagacct caagggtcct gataatttcc ggatttccgc tgtctttgag
    23101 aatcgcatag ctcaatgttt ccgcctcatt cttttctgtt tctgaagcaa cgtgtttcca
    23161 tggttccagg gccactgcgc gcttcccctc cttgtattta atggctgcat agcatatcca
    23221 tggatctttc gcatgaacga ttcccggtct ggtaaacgat gcaccaattt cagccatgtc
    23281 aattgttgct tcacctttga agtgttcgat gttccccgat agccatttct cgatgtcctt
    23341 cacgtccgca ctggccatat gcgtgtcgaa agcagcccga gaagtgtacc tagacaaagt
    23401 caatggctgc cgattaccgt gcatgactaa ttcggcttac tcttcaatca cgtatattga
    23461 tttgacgtct gattcttctc gtggcgcgct aaagaagtac cgaagagtat ctggctcatt
    23521 ttgtttggca tgatcgctga ttctggctaa cttttcttga gcctgtaatg ggtgaatacg
    23581 agaaccaaga gcctgatgca atcgacgtac ctcttccctc acttcgttat ttgcaaacgg
    23641 cagatgggca aagacaaata ggttcggcat atttggtgtc gtctaatata ttatatcgtc
    23701 gaccctatac gacgattcga gtgagaaaca cactgtggga gaatcttttc tagtttaaaa
    23761 cgatacaacg gagaccacgt agtcggcggt aaatgtgcgt aagggcgcgc atcgtaccag
    23821 gtggggttga cgttgacgta cttctaaagt agccgaacga tacccggccg gacccactta
    23881 caaccctgac tgtttcttca ttgataaact tccagtgcca atattgacct gtacaggttc
    23941 gaacgacatt aattgaggac tgtattgctt cagggacgtg aaacacaaat tctatttgtt
    24001 caaagatctc gatgtggaga aagaacgtaa atgcgccttg tattatgctc cggtgataat
    24061 tccttgttct gtctatcgat gttatgttcg ctaaacccca ggcgtttctt ctttttcttc
    24121 ccgtgtaata ccagattctc caattccctt accatggagt cgtctttcca ccttgtccgt
    24181 cagatgcttt tcagggtcca cagtcaaaag actgccgatg atagcgatac ctccaaaacc
    24241 cagagaagcc aggtagacag tcttgaatgc ttgactatat gcggttggga ccgcttcgcc
    24301 aatggcggcc agtatcgaag gtgtcacgcc gggtgcctcc gctacagtgc ctgctgagac
    24361 ggcggccaga actccgggaa catctgatgc aggcaagccc gcttccatgg cagcaccacc
    24421 gacaacattt ggaagagtcg tgctcaacct gttcgtcagg atggtagaat acacagcgac
    24481 cgcaatagaa ccacctaagg aattagctta atttgttgac agagttgagt atcacttacc
    24541 agctgctcga atagatgcca gcattcctga ggatacacca agttcctcgg gcttacagaa
    24601 gagaggagcc aaggccaggg cggctagctc gataaaaccg acgaagaaag gtccaataat
    24661 cgtgaaggcg atacctctgt ctttcgtgct tggggtgagg gaggcgcacg atgaaacaaa
    24721 ggcaaccatg ccgaaggctg atagaatgag ccagtatcgg gtatgtccaa aagccttgat
    24781 cattccacct cccgcaactt gacccagggc tgtggctgct gatacagtac acttggtttt
    24841 cgtcagtctc cgaggtctta tggagctttt tggatactta ctgagagcca cccagcataa
    24901 tcaatgtcgg ttgtgtacat gacggaaact tgctgtggcc aaagaaggac ggcggagtaa
    24961 tagaacatgg acgcaactat aagtatggtt agacaatcat ccagatgtca gagcggttac
    25021 tcccacctgt tgcgcatgct acgagagata tgaagcctcg gttcaagaag aagcgcattg
    25081 gcatcaaggg gtacttgacg tttccgtagg cctcccaaag cccgaaggca ataagacaag
    25141 cgcttccaag aacgattgcg caaatgactg ctgcgctttt ccatgggtat atacccccac
    25201 cctgtgcgag ttagcgttgc aagccaccaa aagtccctag aattccttac ccaagagatg
    25261 cccatgagga atatcaccaa accagcagtc cagaggaaca tgcctgggta atcaagttct
    25321 ttgatttgct gcttcttcga cttgtgctcg tggagcaact caaacgttgg cgggtgatag
    25381 cagaagaaca acagaataac cgccagacca atgacaatga tgtctgccat tattagtttc
    25441 agtagtactt ttcaggattc agattcacgt acttagatag taggtccatc gccagcctag
    25501 agacgggttc tgtacaaaag ctcttgctat cttcggtccg aacgtggcaa ttggcgctga
    25561 agttgcgaat atgaaagaca tctggacaag taagcgttat gcaggctctg aacgatgaat
    25621 gatacgtacg acaacaggtc tgtgcttgtt cttgaccagt tctccaatgg caacgccaaa
    25681 gctcagctgg atacattcgc ccagaccgta aacagcagaa gcaatgatca gtgtattgac
    25741 attcggagca caggcaccga cgatcactcc gatcaaacag atgaaattgc ctccgatgaa
    25801 gaaccatcgg cggccgaaga gatcgctcaa gcgtcctgac accaggaaca tggtactttc
    25861 ggcgagggtt ctcgcaatat tgacccaggc catgttttgg cttgggccga tgtcctgcca
    25921 tagcgttagc attggaattg aacgctcttc agggtcgatt acctcattga tgaagctgaa
    25981 aacattggtc ggaaggatca gaaaaatata tgcggcaatt tgtcccagac aaaggccctg
    26041 tctgtcgtca gcaattgagt aggactgttt tcgcttttgc ataccaatac agttccgatg
    26101 aaggaaaagc tcatgaagta gttgtctggc agattgtcgc ctcgagcggc atcgttgatg
    26161 gagagggcat ccgagtccga cactgaatac tcctcctgga cgattttgtc ctcctcgggg
    26221 cgcttttccc ccatttcgat tggcctttcg tattttcaag gaaccggata gagtgaatct
    26281 acgcaatgga gcctaaaagc ggttgcaagt tcccagtctc ttgtaagagc ggaagaggtg
    26341 ggttcggatc tgcagccgca gcattgccgc gcgacaatca aattaaggag aagatgaagg
    26401 ctagactgct ccttcgccgc gtcttccggg tccacttccc atactacgca tggcagaaga
    26461 tgcttgctgg aggtggcgct ctgactacgc tttgagcttt ccttttggtc ggctacatca
    26521 catgtagata gcgcgcgggg accccgcaga gggagggacg gatgtcaagg tccacagcga
    26581 gccgtcgatt ggcctaagcc cccgtcactt gttctggcgt cgtctcgcta ttgttcttcc
    26641 cgctgcatcg tggggccgcc atgggattag ccgcttgagc tgagagcacc ctctgctagg
    26701 ccctggcaga gatatccggc ccttttcctg ctcgtgtgct ggaacgtgtc ttgtttcgac
    26761 tggcttgaat cctgcagcca ttcctctaat ctcgaacggt taagcgacgg ctgggacgaa
    26821 ccctggaagc caccccaact catgattatg gccaactagg caagtttcaa atcctgttga
    26881 gtcgtgtatc gctgtatacg atactacttt tagtatttgg cccggaaaac ctcacccacc
    26941 gttaggctcg ggtagcaata ccccgccgat cctttagtcc acttcccact tcccccgagc
    27001 gcaccctagc ctatatcgag atggacctct caacacatgt acagtacatt actacagtaa
    27061 catacatttc caagcacgcc acgagagccg gaaaatgcag ccatgacagc ctaccgcatc
    27121 tacacctcga gttatcccgc tccccacgtt cccataaatc tatcgctgtc gcagcttttg
    27181 caacgataca accccgacga tgtggacgga cacaaggtaa tttgcgagga tgattggtcg
    27241 gggaagagga ttacctatgc cggaatcaga gaagacagtg cgcgaggtgc atatggactg
    27301 cggcacatga ttgggttgaa agaaggagag agggtctgta tatgtgcgcc gaactcggta
    27361 cggacgtttt actcgaagcg attttttcca tgagtaacac ttcacaggtt gaggtggtaa
    27421 attttattca cgcaatactt tggtgtggag ctatagctgt gtaagttctc acaggagtac
    27481 tagcgtttac agtcctaact aaatccatta gattaatcaa tcctttgagc acggagcacg
    27541 aagtcgccca ttgcttagac gtgtcgcaac cgcgactaat cgccgccgat gatagcacat
    27601 ggcctacctt gttcgaagca gcaaagagac atgggttctc tggcatcgag accatctcca
    27661 tgcacggggc tcagtccccc tttgagaacg taagttcagc gggtacgctc gagcgcatca
    27721 atattgattg acacaacaaa agcatttccg attagaaacg ttgtttgatc acgagcaact
    27781 cctcccggct ttcgacttat cgcaaggcga tagtagagag catactgcag ttgtttgctt
    27841 tagctctggt accagtggga aagcaaaagg cgtcgaatta tcgcactaca atttagtagc
    27901 ctcaatgctt ggtattagag caaccgagcc cgcctattgg gcctccagta taaggggtgt
    27961 tttctttgct ccactttgtc acatctatgg taagtcctga aatgtttcat cgcgtgccct
    28021 taaaatcatg ctataaatcc gacgacatgt ctcggtctcg cagctatttg gagcagacga
    28081 gtatacactg ggtgatgctg aggttccatt aggcttgatg acggtagccc tgatgggctc
    28141 ctggatcggt ctttatacca tgttacaaaa gaaatactcg ctcgcagaat ttctcgaact
    28201 gtccgcgaaa acgcgttcga atgcattaag gatcttaccg acaatagcag tggctatctc
    28261 aaaacaagac acatttgatc tttcgcgtct ctcacacgtg aaatacatta tgtgttccgg
    28321 tgctgcgctt cctaccgcca ctatcgaaca tcttcgcaaa tatatgcccc atgcaaatat
    28381 actccaggga tatggcatga cagaaacaaa tataacgatg cttcgtccag attctgccca
    28441 ccgtgtcggc tcagtaggga aattgttcgc cggtaacgag gcgaggttag ttgacgacga
    28501 tggcaaagat gttgcagagg gagagcaagg cgagatgctt gtgagaggac ctagtgtatt
    28561 ccgacgatac atgtgcaacg aagaagccac tcgagatacc ttcgatgggg agtggatgag
    28621 aacaggcgat gttctaaggg tcaacacaga gggctactgg tacttcgtcg agcgcaaaaa
    28681 ggagctaatc aagtacaaag ggtatgtgca ctacctaacc gaaggaataa tttcggaaca
    28741 tgtttccgag gccaagctga ggattcgtgg tcaaagcatt gaatggcgga agattactga
    28801 ctaggagcag gtaccaagta cccccagctg aacttgaagc gcatctcaac tcgcatccat
    28861 ccgtgagcga aggtgcagta tgcgcgttgt gggatgagga gcagggaaca gagttgccta
    28921 ttgcctatgt gacactgacg ccggaagcaa aagtttcgaa acgagataga cgtgagctgt
    28981 taaaggacat acggaaccat gtagattcga aagtcgcacc ctataagaaa cttcgtggtg
    29041 gtgtggtaat cattgatgag atacccaagg cgggcaacaa gatacgtcgg cggttgttac
    29101 ctgcgcgact tgcgcaggag agacagagca aactgtaact acagattata agaatcagat
    29161 acatgctgct gtaagattac agaacaaatc taatgttcac tgagacgtgt atcgagtgac
    29221 agaggtggac aagatcattc acagcagcaa ccatactgaa ggataaggcg agaatctaat
    29281 tcctgtggga atatcttatt tagttttcgg aaagcatcgt agacaaagcg atggcaactt
    29341 ttactattgc cataatcgct acatttaatc ctccaaaaga tcaacgagtg agctggattg
    29401 ttgaactgat ctccaactct aatgtcgatt ttctattgct tccacaacca aaaaaaaatc
    29461 ctagattcac catattgttc acagcttgtg aaggagaatc tacaaacgct gaagatgagg
    29521 tgcgtgcagc gatattaccc aggtatttca cgcagtctca agctcaatga gtaaggctac
    29581 ctgatctgcg acctaggagc tcattaatag gacacgattc aggaactgga tgatatgtat
    29641 ctactgtcat cggagggaaa cgtatcgttg aagatatttg atcagctagg acagacattg
    29701 agaacggcgt ggagacgagg gcggaaagct tagagctagg gcactgagta agggagatgt
    29761 aagagaagaa attaggcaaa acgaactcga ttgtgctcat cggaagccag aaatacttaa
    29821 atgcttacga gaaaatacct ttgacgaagc gacttgatct ggagagaagc ggtatttgag
    29881 gtggtagtag tagtagcagt atttgttctt atccgagtaa ctatagcata tcattacttc
    29941 tggttggtgt tcaggtgttg aataaataaa tgcattctcg aattccgcac ctgatgcgtg
    30001 atttacgaca taccactcct ttagagctct tcagacattt catgtgccat tttaagacca
    30061 cttactcagt ctattactaa aaccagaaaa acgtggacta catattcata atgtgaaaaa
    30121 tgaatagtca gatactgcag agctaggtcc ataccacagg agctctttca agctatatac
    30181 actctttcat gactacggta ataagactca ccctttacca ctattatttt attcaactct
    30241 ttacgccttt attaattgta cccatctttt tctattgagt ttgttccata gtaccttttg
    30301 ttattaattc tatgttttaa agataagtga aaaaggcatc gggtcagctc gatagcgtaa
    30361 aaaatggttg gataaaaaag atcatctccc cactggacag cgtaaaatta agtggcgcat
    30421 gaaaagatta gatcaaattt attgttaaat ctatttgagt taatttattt ctagctggtt
    30481 tgcttttagc tagagttggt atgacctaca ggtcgttgca acgttaattg aaagactgaa
    30541 gatttattta tagacttctg gtgatcatgt aagtttattc atttacagta ttctaaagcc
    30601 gagttttcga ccattgtaat aacctttgca tagatttagt atcgccgcct ggactttcgt
    30661 ttccttccat ttatgaccag gtatttggtt tgactctgta cctattacgt gttatagcgg
    30721 tggaaaatct tagaggcagg gctgcttcaa gatcaattgc acccgcgcat tttgtgaaag
    30781 actgagatta ggaatttttt tcattggtgg tttgactata gactatgtcg tgtggttggc
    30841 ctaggcaaag acagttctta aaaagataaa aaaataataa taagcataat gagtgtcttc
    30901 gtgacaaatg attgttgaac atcaactgat acatgggaat atatttctta tctcgtgctt
    30961 ttttggcgag aggattctat cggtttcggg tattgataca gggtcaatat atgaaaatac
    31021 tagtaacctg ccccgactcg aaatttatga gtagtctggt ttaatattat agatgttcgt
    31081 gagaatcgaa aacaacaacc ggacaatggt ttgatatatt ctggatttat tagttgaaac
    31141 ctatggaccc ccacagctta tcaaagtact ttgattttct tttctgaaag gtcagcagct
    31201 gattatggat ctaactatat ggaatcggtt aagagaaagc tgccgtactc ttttatgacg
    31261 gtataaaaac tggcatacat aagttaaagg tgaaagagtg ttcaactgat tcgccagata
    31321 acgatagaat attaactagc attgctacga attctgaact tccttccatt taaactaaca
    31381 ctaaatatac agcggacact ctacttgaga aaatattcaa gtcaaaagat gatacctcca
    31441 agaaaccctt tcaggcccgg acttacattt tggatcggga aacgaaacag agtcataata
    31501 ttaaacagta ttgagctttc aaattcgatg agagaaagat tcagggcgct ttggatccca
    31561 aaaagagctg gctgtaattc aagccatgta ttataaaggg taatttggat cacgttaggc
    31621 gtaggttagg cgttccgggc gcctaaggta atagtgatat acatttggtc gctagttcta
    31681 atcgcatatg ctgcaatacc tctatgaaag cgcgggtatt ttgatctcaa catttgtgtt
    31741 accacttctt gattcttaga gtgatgttga agctttactg gattgtgcaa tatctggatc
    31801 gcgaataatg ctgtttaagc ccaccgaccc aacgcattcg ggaccgaaaa tatttcatat
    31861 agcggggcag tacctaccta tcttgtacat cgtcaagcat tgaagagtgc agcttgtgca
    31921 cctggaccct gctcggcgtt tgtcttggct tcttcatctc tattcgttct tctctgtcat
    31981 cctgtatgcc tccctagact gaagaacgaa tcatggggcc ggagagtcat tctgctggtc
    32041 ttcatggggg acaatcaatt taaatgacgg ctatccaggc acggcgttcc gtagggtttt
    32101 agcgatctgt atagttgtag gattgtgatt gatgggactc ttgccctgta gttgcaatgc
    32161 gctcgcaatg ttactttgca tagttcacga ctgagctttt aaatcatcga tttcggagcg
    32221 aaagttgtga ttcaaggaag actaatgtct gtaatgattg agtgtcagtg tgtcacagac
    32281 agtggctgac ataaactcta cttagaatgc ataagtttga accgaagtac ttcctggagc
    32341 gctgccattg atgcagtttg cggcgggtcg gtgaagagat agctgagtat taattgagaa
    32401 aaccacggga catgactcgc tgcatactaa tagaaaaaca atgttcttct cttaagcttg
    32461 actttgtcaa gctatcgtgg tagacatggt gcagggacag atggtgagca atggcgccgc
    32521 atctaagcgg tatgaacaca ctcgagaacc agggaatcag aaatcgatag tgctgtacca
    32581 cataaggtaa gcaacaccgc aagatgccat taagcgacat ctaattgcac gcgacctctg
    32641 gaaggcaagg tatcgtacga aaatctcgca accatatcgg attacgggcg gctctagtag
    32701 atgccaagaa tctcactaaa cacggctttc tgggcgggat cagcaccctg gtcaagaagt
    32761 gcatatgcac ctactgcaac gggaaagcgt cgactacata atgctctttg aatagggttg
    32821 agatgatgga gtgttcatcg ttgattcatt tcttgaaaat gtcggtcaat ccacccgtct
    32881 acatcgttgc tagtgtccgt actgctactg gtgctttcaa agggtgagta agcattcgca
    32941 cgaaagactg acaggagcta tttctgatcg tgatcacagc tcgctttcgt cgctgagtgc
    33001 cgtggaattg ggctcgcacg taatcagagg caaggaagcc gtcagttgtt tcgcaaaggc
    33061 ggtatgagct aatgttggtc agcggctctg acaaaggttg ctcgcctgaa agctgaagat
    33121 gttgatgaag ttttcatggg gaatgtcctg tctgctgggt acatcatgcg tcgatgatgc
    33181 atgcaggaac tcggttggct aacaggtaaa cctagactcg ggcaaaacgt ggctcggcaa
    33241 tgtgccctgg gagccgggtt gccggtaaca acggtatggg aacccttcaa aaaaaaaaat
    33301 aataataatc agaaagcaag ctgacctcga tcagacttgc acaaccatca ataaggtgtg
    33361 tgcttcgtca atgaaggcga tcacgttggc ggcacagacc attcaactgg ggcatgctga
    33421 cgttgtcgtc gccggtggga cagagtccat gtcaggctgc cccaattaca ctgatggaaa
    33481 gcgcaccatc aatggcctca ttacagacgg tcttactgat gcctacggcc agggtgagca
    33541 catgggcagc aaggcagaag tctgtgcaaa aacacatggt atcagccgag aggagcagga
    33601 taattatgcc gtcgaaagct accgtagagc tttggcggcg accaaagagg gtttgttccg
    33661 accagagatt gctcctatca aaattgcggc gcctgggcaa aagccggtgt tggtgagaga
    33721 agacgaatcg ctatccaagg ttcgtacgga taaggcgtaa tatgatcctg gtctggcgcc
    33781 aagtatgcta acctcatcct caaaacggta gtttgacgag caaaaattgc gaagcttgcc
    33841 gccaatcttt gcgtcgctgg cttctggcgg aacggtcaca gcagcaaact caccggcact
    33901 tgcagacggg gcgtccgccg tcatactcgt ctccgaggcg aagcttcaga cgttaggcgt
    33961 tcaaccgttg gcaaagttgc ttggttttgc cgatgccgac acgcatccag ggagtttcac
    34021 aacggtaagc atggcaaagg aagccggaac ttacgaggag acatgctgat gcaaccttca
    34081 cccgtcaggc ccctgcattg gcagtcccga aggctttggg ccgagcaaat gtcagaatcg
    34141 atgacattga tgcttttgag atcaacgagg cattcgcggt ggccgcactg gcaaacctga
    34201 agttgctcgg aattgattct tccaaggtga atatgcacgg tggagcagta gctctgggcc
    34261 atgcgctcgc aagtagcgga tcgcgcattg tgaccacgct gctgggtgtg ctgcagcagg
    34321 agcaaagacg caagggtcag ggacgcgttc tcggagttgc ggcgatttgt gctgggggcg
    34381 gttcgtcagt ggccatcgtt gtcgaaaggc tctagctgaa ggatgcgccc ctaatttttg
    34441 gggtccatcg aggtagtgcc acgcgtagtt ttccacctgc tgcttgggga catttggatg
    34501 caccggtttt tctacctagc gcaaccctca cctgggtagc tcttggcatg gtcccgtgtc
    34561 tctccaccat catcgcaatc cataattggt caatccttcg cgtcttgggt ccctgttctc
    34621 acgcgctgag ccgctctcta cctacactaa ccggcacctc gtggctccct agtagtgttc
    34681 tggaagctgc aggatgccgt gcagtgtagt gcgacgtctt gcccctgcca ttcgtgccag
    34741 atagtgccgt ggcgtttctt gtagttcata gtctcaatcc atagaagtag ttcccgagct
    34801 attggacttt tgatacagac atgtggtgat agttgctctt catagcattc attcacccaa
    34861 tccccacgaa gacattctta cggccgaaca tgatgtcttc cgccacagat ccctcgaccg
    34921 gtgaacaatc ctcattttgt ctccccaatc ttcgcccaaa agttgcggaa actaatggca
    34981 gcgtcggatt tgaggcagaa tacaactccg tggcttttca attggacctt gggctcgata
    35041 tagagctctt ttgcgacaac aacgcgcttc ccgccgaaag tgtctttcag cttgcatggg
    35101 ctcttgtact caaatgcttt actgaaaaga ctgatgttgc tttcgatttc atagagactt
    35161 tgggaggtta cgtctcaaaa atacatacaa cgatcgataa tgatcaatcc gcagcggagg
    35221 cagcacatgc cctccaggga acgcaagcca aagaattttc cacggatgtt aacactttgc
    35281 tacacgtatc ccgtgacagt atcgaagtcg ctactgatcc agctatactt ggctcaagag
    35341 ttcaagacag tcattcaaat gtaggcacat ctccctagta catatccacc acttgactca
    35401 tcataatata gcatgatgtc acagtcgaca tcgacctttc tgatgatgtc gtatcgattt
    35461 gcctgcaatg tgccaccagt atctcttctc gagatgtggt tatgggactt gcaagtactt
    35521 taggcagaac actccatcgg atattggacc aatcgcatca acttccgtcg ctcatgagcc
    35581 cttctcaaga actttgtaac gtgcaggttc ttctacctac tagaattgac cacacggaga
    35641 accatgaggt gaagtacgga tcttgggtct tcttagacca aatcgagcaa ctagcgtcaa
    35701 ttaatctgcc aggtctcgta gccgtcaagg cagctttgta cagaccaccc cattcctcaa
    35761 ctcatcgaca gacactcata gcctttctgg cgatgagcca tcaagaggaa acctctctgg
    35821 acgagcttgt tctggacgag agggctgata cgagcactgg catcgaggaa ctgagaagag
    35881 ttctctcggc cagcttgcag cctggacttg gaccgcctac gctcatccaa ttgtctcaca
    35941 taccttatac gcctgaaaac catgtggatt acagcaaatt gatggccttc tttgttactc
    36001 ttccgcaatc gcattcatcc gaggcagatg aaacatgggt tcgcgtttca actccttcta
    36061 atgcgagcga cggtattgat atattgaccg atactgaagc aaatggggaa gcacaattat
    36121 cgttgacccc ggctgaagag aaaatgcgtc tattgtgggc cgaagttctt tcggtctctg
    36181 ccgatcggat acatgtcgaa gacagcttct tcctctatgg cgactcggct tctgccatga
    36241 atcttgtttc tgcagcgata aaagcgggcc tttctttgac tgtagcggac gtcttcatta
    36301 caccgatatt gaaacaacta tccgcaaata ccttgccgat aggcgaggga gagatggaaa
    36361 acgatgttaa tccattcgag ttattgtctc accaattatc taccatggat atcgtgcgtt
    36421 ccgttgccga acagtgtgac gttgaagctc gggcaattgt ggacctgtac ccgacgacag
    36481 cattgcaaga aggactctac gctttgacat tcaccgaaca ggcatcgtac gtcttccagt
    36541 gcgtgtgtag tctgcctgcg tcactgaacg tcaagcgatt caagtcggct tgggaaacag
    36601 ctattcaaga gttcccaatc ttgcgcacaa gaatagttta tcacgagtcc acggggacaa
    36661 tgcaggctgt tctcagtcaa gaaagtgtcg aatggcgatc cgcgaacaat ctctctgatt
    36721 atctgaccaa agacaaatct ataccaaccg agtatggtag cgctcttgca cgctttgcca
    36781 ttgtatcacc accccagcaa agttcatatt tcgtctggac catacaccat gcattatacg
    36841 atgcttggag catgtcattg atactgaacg cggtcgactg cctttatggg gacccagaat
    36901 actctttgtc atcacttata ccatttaatc gttttgtaaa acatgcagcc gagactgatg
    36961 catcccagtc gaaggagttc tggctgtcgt acctcgccaa tgcaaatagt acgccatttc
    37021 cggctctccc tcccagtaca gcagatggca aaggccgctc tcacaacaaa cttacttccg
    37081 cgctgaacct tcagcgcacg gctgtttcaa acattactat tgctactatt gtgagagcgg
    37141 catggggggc tgtagttgct aggtattgcg attctgatga tgtaatattt ggtactactc
    37201 ttactggccg caacgctcct gtcacaggta ttagtgacat tgtggggccc actattgcga
    37261 ctgtacccgt acgtactact atcgaccgct cgcatacgtt tgcccagcat cttcagcgaa
    37321 ttcaagacga gatgattgcg atgattccat ttgagcatgt tggtcttcaa acgatcaaac
    37381 gatggggcca ggatgcatcg gctgcttgcg gatttcagaa cattcttgtt gtccagcttg
    37441 cacccgacga gaaaaacggc aagagacaca cgggtctgga atttagcctg cgctccacgg
    37501 cagggtctga gaactactca atcatggttg agtgtacact gaccgagact ggaatcgata
    37561 tccacatcga gtttgatcag aatgcaattt caacagttca gatggagaga gtgctccggc
    37621 aatttgaaca cgtgctgatc cagttgaaca ctgaaagcca ttctaaaacc atggaggacc
    37681 tagagctaat ttctccatct gatatccaat tgatagaagc atggaataac caggatctac
    37741 caaagaaaat ggcttgtata catgagcttt tcgaagaagt tgtcagagcg cagccagagg
    37801 ctccggcaat ttgttcttgg gatggtgact tttcgtatag tcagctggac tgtctatcaa
    37861 cgaaccttgc gcttcatctc caaaccctgg gtgttggccc ggagtcaata attcctatca
    37921 tgttcgaaaa gtccgcttgg gcgcacgtag cgcaacttgc tatcttgaag gcaggtggtg
    37981 cagttgtttg cttagaccct agtcacccag aaggacgcat caggcgaatg ttatctgatg
    38041 ttgggaccac ggttgttctt actactaaag acctttcggg tctcttcaac gacatcaaaa
    38101 ctgtgatcac agttgatgca gactcgatcg agcgcatttc cagacttaac aagccaagtc
    38161 aaatcttgaa gcgcgaagta caaccgcaca atgctgcact agtaatatac acatcgggat
    38221 ccaccggtga gccaaaggga gttgtgcttg aacatgcatc catctgcacg ggtatgcagg
    38281 cacatggtga tgcattgaga ataggaccag atacccgtgc acttaatttc agtgcttacg
    38341 tctttgacgc gagtctcgaa gacatatata cgcagttgac tagaggaggt tgcatctgcg
    38401 taccatcaga aacacagcgc cttaatgacc tcagcggtgc cattcaggct actcgcgcca
    38461 attggatcgg tattacaccc acgacagctg ctactctcga cccgaacacc gtgcccacta
    38521 tcgacacctt gattcttgga ggtgaactta tcacacaaaa ggtcgtcgac caatggaaag
    38581 atcatgtgac ctttatgtac aatggatacg ggccctgtga atccactttg tacgccacgt
    38641 taaatcccca gcttggaaat aacggaaggg tatccaacgt tggccatggt ctacatacaa
    38701 aattatggat cgtggagcct gggaatacag atcgcctcgc acctataggc tgcagtggag
    38761 agttattact cgagggcccc ctactcgcgc gatactatct gaatgatagt gcaaaaaccg
    38821 atactgcgtt cctgactaac cctgcgttca ctctcaaagg atacgcatcc aaccaaccgc
    38881 gtcggatgta ccggactggt gacttgggta agtgaacaac tttctgggat agatgaagac
    38941 tttcttacta attgaacagt gcgatacgat gaagatggca gcttgattat actgggaaga
    39001 attgactcac agatcaaaat caatgggcaa cgtcttgaac taggcgaaat cgaacagaat
    39061 ctgcgagatt ccagcgacgt caacagtgcc atggctatct tatcaacaga ttcgtccagc
    39121 acaaagcgta tcatggctat aatatctctc ttgaacttac cggaaaccga gactctcgca
    39181 aaaagtgact tttgtcttct gactggagaa gagctgaagg caactgagcc ggtcatcgaa
    39241 cggattcgca agcagctcca aaacaatcta ccaagctaca tggtccctac cgtatgggcg
    39301 gttgtcaact ttgttcctcg taatacttca cagaagctcg atcgcgcaag gatggtcaac
    39361 tgggcaaact ctcttgaccc agctacgtac tctatgttga tgggcgacag tttagataaa
    39421 gagactatct cgcctgatag tccagtggct gcgcgtcttc gcaaggtcat tgctcgcgtg
    39481 ctcaacaaaa aggaagatca gctgtccatg aatcgatctt ttgccaacat tggtggagac
    39541 agtataactg cgatgcaagt tgtttctcgt tgccgtgcag aggggctccg actgttcgtc
    39601 aaggatatct tgcacagtga gagtcttgcc cagttgtcac aattggcaga gactatggat
    39661 agtaccgaag gtagctctcg ggtccagacg gaagaagcca atcgcgcctt tgcactctcg
    39721 cctgtccaac aattctactt cgaagcaaac caagagcctg gacagttcaa tcagagtttt
    39781 ctactcaaag tatcccggca tacgccggta tcgcaaataa aagctgctgt cgaagctgct
    39841 gtaaagaagc actcgatgct cagagcacga ttcttccagc aaggcgattc atggtaccag
    39901 caaatcacca ctgatgttgc tgcttctttc agacttcgta ctaaagatct gaaatcagaa
    39961 gatgaattag cgcaagcttt cattgaatgt cagcagggac ttgacgttaa gtctggaccg
    40021 ctcctaggga tcgacgtctt gttatgcgaa aatggctcac agtttctggc actcgctgcg
    40081 catcacctgg tcatcgactt cgtctcatgg cgcattgttc tgaaagacct tgaagatttt
    40141 ttgactacgg gaaccctagt actcgacaag ccactctcgt tccagacatg ggtaaaattg
    40201 cagtctgaat acgcgcacga acatctcgat cctcagttaa cgctcccttt tgagatagcc
    40261 agctcggact tcaagtattg gggtatggcg gaggaactca atgtgtatgc tgataccgcg
    40321 tgccacacct ttttgcttga ccaagacacg accagttcga ttttcaacga gtgtaacact
    40381 gtttttgact ccgagccagc ggaaattctc acagctgccg ccatacattc tttcagtcaa
    40441 gtattttctg atagaccaac accgactgtt tggagggaag ctcacggtcg agaaacgtgg
    40501 gatgctgaca ttgacctttc gtcggtagta ggatggttca cgaacctggc accgttatat
    40561 gtcgatgttt ctacaggtag tgacattatt tctaccctaa gagcagtgaa agacacttcc
    40621 agaaggcttc ctcaaaacgg ttggcagtac tttacctcac gctatctcac gacgaaaggt
    40681 cttgaactat ttaagagcca tagcccgatc gagcttcttt ttaactatgt tggtaaattt
    40741 cagcaactag agagcgacga aggacttttc atacttcacg aaccacaaac agaagaaatc
    40801 gagccagcta tggggcgtca aacgccgaga atgtctctac tcgaaatctc tgtgtctcat
    40861 acaagcgacg ggaagctgaa gttccgccta atgtacaacg aaaagatggc acacattgac
    40921 cgtatctatg catgggcggc agcttacgat cgggctttgc gagaggcggc ggcgctcctg
    40981 cctggtagaa aatccgagaa gacactgagc gacttcccac tgatgcgctt caactacaag
    41041 ggccttgaag ttctcaggaa cgagcgaact aaagagctcg gtcttgcaag tttagatgat
    41101 atcgagaata tgtacccgac agctcccatg caagaggctt tgttggtggg ccaggcgctg
    41161 cacgctggtg cttacgaaac gaatgcgacc ctcgaagtga cgaccaccaa tcgtcagaca
    41221 ctagtcgaca tagatcgcct gcaaaccgcc tgggaaactg tagttgcata tcatccaatg
    41281 cttcggactg tcttcacaga cagcgttgct gaggaaggct tgtttgatca agtggtcctt
    41341 aaatcattca aaggtgtgac acagcggatc cattgcaata atgagtccgg acctggaacc
    41401 cttatggcac tggagtacat gaatctttct aagaaggaac ctcttcaccg atttgttata
    41461 tgcacaactc ctagtggcag ggtgtactgt cgcatggact ttcatcatgc aacaattgac
    41521 gcaacatcgc tccgcgtact attagatgat atccgtctcg catacgatgg cggtttgcat
    41581 ctcggaaacc aaccgcaatt cagtgagtac ataaagtact tgcaaaccaa gtctaccacg
    41641 agtgcgcttg actactggga agatcgctta gcgtcagctg gtccttgtca ttttcccgta
    41701 acttctgata catcaggggt gaataaggag atgcgagagt tggaggtcga tctccagttt
    41761 attcgcccgc tcttacgcaa tttcatttct aggaccggcg tgacactgcc caatcttgtc
    41821 cagactgcgt gggccttggt tctacaaaac tacacaggac tcgattctgt ttcattcggt
    41881 accctagtat caggaagaaa tgttgatgtt aaggatgtag atcgaatcgt cggtccgctt
    41941 attaacatgc ttgtctgtaa cgtagatacc acgagttcca cgaacgttgt tgaccttctt
    42001 cactcgaccc gcgataacta tgccgaatct ctggatcatc agcacgtgtc tcttggccgt
    42061 gtccaacata ctatcggtct ctcagccgca acaccacttt tcaatactgc tagtaagtta
    42121 caaatagaag tgctgtacgg atcagagcta acgaaacgac agtgtcgtcc cttcacaact
    42181 cttctacaat atcgaaattc caatcacgca atgcccaggc taagcgacga gagttgttct
    42241 ttgatgtcat gcacttccat gaccctacag aatacgacat cattttcacg ttgaaagcag
    42301 acgaccacaa ccctaacatt acgttcgcat actggtcacc acgcatcagt gattggattg
    42361 ctaagaatgc cctctcctct ctaacgaaag tgattcgttc tttgatcgac gtcgcatcag
    42421 tcgatggaat gatgtccgag ctagaatatt tcagtcagcg cgacgaggaa ttggtacaac
    42481 agtggaacaa tgagccagtt gcagaggaga atgtctgcgt tcatcatgtt atccagcagc
    42541 gcgtcaagtc cacaccgcat gctgaggcca tctgcaatgc ccatcgatcc atgacatacg
    42601 cggagctcga taactttgca acaaaactag cagtagagct gcagaagagg ggagtgggac
    42661 cagaagtcgt ggtacccata tgttttgaga aaagtccttg ggctcttgtt tccattctgg
    42721 cttgtttaaa ggcgggtggt gcatatgtac cattggaccc gtcgcatccc gaattccgcc
    42781 tacgccaaat tatcgaatca aaaggcatcc gaggcgacct tcttctaacc tcggagcttc
    42841 aggcgagcct cttcaatggc tttgattgcg agataatctt cgtcaacgag gaaacttttc
    42901 aacatttttc gtcgactcgc ctggccgaag aaggcgtaac acccaggaat cttgcatatg
    42961 tcatctttac atctggtaca actggtaagt gtctatcaat aaatatctat ttcttatttc
    43021 tcgattgcaa aaaaccattt ttcatcccgc cgtttttatt cagttttgta tacactgtaa
    43081 ctgaccgaga tttaggcaaa cccaagggca caatgatcga gcatagagca tttgctacaa
    43141 gcgcaagaga ccacagcaag aagatgggca tcgatagttc cagccgcgtc ttacagttct
    43201 cgagctatgt ctttgacgta agtgtaatgg acatgctcac taccttgatg caaggtggaa
    43261 ctgtgtgcat tccaacagaa gaggaaaaag gctctctgga aattgttggt gctatcaatc
    43321 gcatgagagt caactgggta ctcttcactc ccagcttcgc ctcaatcatc gagccgtcct
    43381 cggttaaagg tctgagaaca ctagtcctgg gaggtgaagc catgtcgaag aaacacgtcg
    43441 agacgtgggc acctcacgtc aggctgatga atgcctatgg gcccactgaa gcctcggtcc
    43501 ttgttacaat caataccgac gttgtcgatc atacaaatat tggtcatgga gtgggcgcat
    43561 taacctgggt cgcagatcgc aacaactccg acagacttgt tagcgttggt gccgtaggtg
    43621 aactactttt ggagggtcct acattggcca gagggtattt gaacgagcca gcgaaaacac
    43681 gtgccgcgtt cattgattcg ccaagttggg caccagggcg ccgattctac aagactggag
    43741 gtaagatctc ccgcttcgtc tacttatagc cggtcaggtt gatgctgata ttgatttaca
    43801 gatcttgtgc gccaacgcga ggatggtgct tttacctact tggggagaaa agattctcag
    43861 gtcaagatac gcgggcagag attggagatt ggggaaattg agcatcatct agattctagt
    43921 cgactcgtgc gcgacgcagt agtggtgatg cctactgctg gaccacgcca gaagtcactt
    43981 gttgcagtag tcacactaac agccctgcgt tcccgaactc gaaatggcaa accccttcag
    44041 gtcgttgacc agtcgctcca ggctggccat gtacgtgaag tcgcagattt ccttggtcag
    44101 acacttccgt cttatatggt tccatctgtt tggattgttg tagaagcaat gcctctcaac
    44161 acctcaggaa agctcgaccg caagcgtgtg gtgaagtggg tcgagcgctt aggaacagac
    44221 ttctatcacc gtattgcggc tgatgagaat ctcacaaatg aagcatccca acagcctgcc
    44281 actgatatgg agtcgaaaat tcgcgaacta gtcagcacca ttcttaatat ccccagcaag
    44341 cagctctcca tggtacagtc cttcatcggc cttggaggag acagtattac agcaatgcag
    44401 atggtctccc gctgtcgtca acaaggcatt accctcaaaa tgtccgacat actccggagc
    44461 aagactatct caaagatggc tcaagccgcg aaaacaatgg gaaacactca gattcaacgt
    44521 acagaggaga cttctgaagc cccatttgag ctttcgccaa ttcagcagat gttcgaagag
    44581 atgggcggca ttccgaacat gcgtttcaac cagagcttct acctacgcgt aagtcggccc
    44641 attgcataca aggatctcga gagagcgatc gcaacaatct ctcagaggca ctctatgctt
    44701 cgtgcacgat attttaaggg ggacgatggc aaatggcagc agcttgtgaa gacgagttcc
    44761 cgaggctgtt attatactgc ttcgcatgac ttgaggagtg cgggtctagc cgtacctatc
    44821 atgacgtcat cacagaaccg tctccatccg gagaatggac cgctattttc tgttgatttg
    44881 atcaacatta ctggggaggg tcagtttctc tacctggttg cgcaccatct ggtgatcgac
    44941 ctggtcagtt ggcggatcat tctatcagac cttgaacagt tgatgctagg tcgaagtctt
    45001 ccgagctctg attcgatccc gtttcaatca tggctggcat tacagtccac ctatgctgct
    45061 tcattggatg tcaaatccgc actacccttc acggtgcaaa actcaaaact tgcatattgg
    45121 gacatggatg ggaaaccaaa catctacgct gatgtggagc ggcgtgaact gtcgttaaca
    45181 aagaatgtga gcaccaaaat attagagcaa tgccatacgg ctttaggaac agagcctgtg
    45241 gaactgcttc ttgcagctct gttccactct ttcgcgatcg tttttcccga ccgaacaaca
    45301 cccacgattt ttaccgaggg ccatgggcga gagctttggg attcttctat ggatgttaat
    45361 ggtacagttg gttggtttac cacaatgtcg cctctgagtg tctctgcatc gggggacacc
    45421 gtagtggatg tcgtgcgtcg tgtcaaagac gtgcgtcgta gtatcccaaa gaatggcttt
    45481 gactacttcg ccatgcgata cttgtcagcc ccaggtcgca aatcattcgg tgattcgggc
    45541 cctatggaag ttctgtttaa ctacctcgga caataccagc agcttgagcg tggtgacagt
    45601 ttgctatgtc aacaagccct accggacgga gcggcccaat ccgactttga cgagaagctc
    45661 gctcgctttg cattgtttga aatcagtgca actgtttcac gaggcgttat ctcactacag
    45721 tttctctaca ataagaacat tgctcgcaag gcagatgtgc ttcgttgggc cgacacgtgt
    45781 gcacagtcac tgagaagcat tactgagtta ctgccaaaca tgacgagtga gaaaacactg
    45841 aatgacttcc cactggtccc ccttacttat catgcacttc gagaaatgca ggatggcctt
    45901 cttccggagc tttccttgtc tactatggat gacattgaag atgtctaccc tgtcacacct
    45961 atgcaggctg gcctgatact gtctcaaatc caggattccg gtacctataa aacctcgttt
    46021 acatttaagc tcacatcgac ccgatccaac ggtatcgatg tccaaaaatt gattggggcc
    46081 tggcagactg tcgtcgagtc ccatgctatg ctccgcacta ttttcacgga tcgcatcatg
    46141 aacaacggaa tatactacca gcttgttctc acgagaagca ttgcaaaggt agtcatgctt
    46201 gattgtggca atgacgagga agctaccagt atgcttgccg actttgcgcc tctgcaatac
    46261 actgatacag caccaccgca ccggcttgtt atatgccaga caaattcagg aagtactttc
    46321 ctcaagtttg aagcgagtca cgcgttggtg gacgcagatt cagtaggagt attactgcga
    46381 gacttgtcgc aggcttacga ggctaagaag gcacttgaag tgggtccact gtacagcgag
    46441 tacatcaggt acctgaacac aagatctatc gaagcatcag tatcatactg gaaagattac
    46501 ttgcatcgcg ttgtgccatg ctatcttccc atgatcaaag accagctcga taccagctca
    46561 cccctacgca gcattcatct ttctctgggc aagctatcca ccttgatgcg tagattctgc
    46621 aagaactact cggtaaccat gccaagtgtt ttccatttgg catggagtgt cgtcctgcgt
    46681 ctatatacag gtgtagaaga tgtgacatat ggctacctag tttccggtcg cgatttgccc
    46741 attgcaggca tccaatcttg catcggccct ttcataaacc tgatggtatc acgcactcgt
    46801 ctctcatctt cttcaacaat tgcttcatta gctcagatga agcagggcga atacgctacg
    46861 agtcttgaac atcaggcttg ttctttggct caaattcaac atgcgctagg gttatctgat
    46921 caaccactct tcaacacaat gatttcgatc caagctctgg gaaacaaaaa aacgggtgaa
    46981 gattgggcac ttgctttcga gggcatcgga tcgcacgacc ccactgaata tgtaagtcag
    47041 acaacctttc cactacatat atcctttcaa tgggctagca aggtagcttc cctgggctcg
    47101 atggacatcg cttacttgca attttctttg aacaatatta actctatttt tacaatttag
    47161 gacatctctc ttggaattta tagcgatgat aagaacgccg aagcacatct aggctactgg
    47221 tcagacagga tgagcgattg gcaggcggaa aacattgcac aaacgttcga aaacgttttg
    47281 gaactattac tgtctcaccc agagagtaat atcgacagcc tacggagact cagtccacgc
    47341 gatgccgtcc agatagagtc gtggacccca cctgacaaag ttgcctctcg cgacctggtg
    47401 cacgatcttt tcgcaaagca ggttgcgcgg tctcccgaag ctattgcagt tgagggattt
    47461 gatggcaact acacttacag ccagctgaac aatctcgcta tgcgtttcag ccaacgcttg
    47521 atcagtcttg gtgtgcgccc cgggtcggtt gcagccttct gcttccacaa atcaacatgg
    47581 gccatcgtaa caatgctggc aattttgaaa tctggtggga catgtttgcc actttctcca
    47641 gatcatccgc tcgatcgtgt acgagccatg ataaaaaatt ctggcgccag cctaatcgta
    47701 tgtgcgccgg atcaagcgag cagactcgaa ccgcttggaa ccatgctcat ccccttctct
    47761 gagagttacg cctccaaact ggaaccagca tcaccaggtc aggtactcat tgacccggag
    47821 agcagcgcat tcttgatata cacttcgggt agcacaggca taccaaaggg tgtaaagatt
    47881 cctcaccgcg ccattacaac caatgtgcca gagcttgcca ggacttgggg ctggaatgaa
    47941 aggtccagaa ttctccaata catcgcttac accttcgatc ccatggttgg cgatattttt
    48001 ggcgcactct ttacaggatc ttgcttatgt ttgatctctg atgaagaccg aatgaatgat
    48061 attacacctg tgcttaacgg tatgaaaatc agtcacgtcg tcctcacgcc ttctcttgcc
    48121 agaacactgc agccagagaa gcttactagc ctaaaatcac tcgtatgcgg aggtgaagcg
    48181 ataacagagc gtgatatcga gatgtggaaa ggctatgttg agctcatcaa cgcatatgga
    48241 cctactgagg ctaccatcgc agtcacgagt ctctgttaca gtgaaagaga tctggtcgat
    48301 cctcgcaata ttggaaaacc tctagcgttc agctccctat tcgttgcaga tcctgagaat
    48361 atcgattatc cagttcccgt gggcgcggtc ggagaacttc tgattggcgg tgctacgtta
    48421 gcaaatggat acttacacga ctcgatcaag acgcagaagg cctttattga tgcacctcga
    48481 tggactaagt ctatcaaagg atcagaaacg acattatatc gtacagggtc agtgaaaaac
    48541 tcactcaatt ttcgagatag gactgataag aagcagcgac cttgttcgat ggtcttttga
    48601 tggaaccata cattttgttg gccgtgcgga tactcaagta agttgaaaat acgactctac
    48661 agttatatat tgggactaat gtatattata gatcaaaata agaggccaac gtgtagaggc
    48721 gggcgagatc gagcatgcta tcaagtcaaa cctaacgggg ctaaaagata tagctgtcac
    48781 attgactact ccgcgaggtc gttcaaaaga ccctgtacta acagccttct tcaatcggat
    48841 caccgacacg gaatctcaag aaaaggaaat tctggcgcaa cttgtggagc ccttggtgag
    48901 cgaactgatg gatcttgacc ttaagctcgc cgaagcactc ccatcgtaca tgcttcctac
    48961 gatgtacatt cccctcaact atatgccgct cacaatatcc ggaaaggcgg atatttcgca
    49021 actccagact ctcgttgttg gactggatga ttccactttg gcccactact ccttgtcgga
    49081 tggcccgagg cggcaacctt cgactcgtat tgagaagaaa cttgctgtct tgtggtcaga
    49141 gcttcttgat atagaactgg agagagtggc tcttgatgac agtttcttcc ggctgggagg
    49201 cgactccctg agcgccattc gcctcacatc taaggccagc cagtatgaag ttcatcttac
    49261 catcgcgctc atcttccaga atcccaaact atgcgacatg gcagcagcag caaatgatct
    49321 gtcttccaaa aatatttatg aacaacttga agcgcagtat gggattcaga agaagtccgt
    49381 ctcagaattc ttcccgtgca caccgctaca agagtcgctc atggttcttt ccctgaaaag
    49441 tcctggctct taccgccaaa gatactcatg gtacctacca acatcagtca gcattgggtc
    49501 ccttcagaaa gcatttcaga ctgtcagcct tgaggagacc attctccgca ccagaattgt
    49561 caatctcgat tccattgggt cgttgcagct tgtaggcaac gatcatcttg agttgacaga
    49621 agttgaatct gaagaaaatt tctggaacgc tgaggatatt atgccaatga cttatggcca
    49681 gccgcttgtt aaatgctcca tcacgaatag aacagaacgg ccgaaaatgc ttttggtcat
    49741 tcatcatgct ctgtacgatg agtggtcaat gaacctacta ctcaacaaga ttgagacagc
    49801 ttactacaat ctcgaacgcg gaataccatg ccccatcatg acgatggcgt cgaatttctt
    49861 taattatacc gaatttgttg cacaacacga ccaagatgaa gcgcacgcct actggaaaac
    49921 gcagctatca ggagcatctc tggtggactt ccctcgctta cagagcgcct cgtaccaacc
    49981 cggtacgagt caagtcatga gttgcacact taaactacct gcgaaacaga atatggcttt
    50041 cgaagtacct gttatgttga aggctgcctg gacaattcta ttgtgccgct actctggtac
    50101 tgatgatatc accttcggtt tgacggtaca aggccgcaat gcaccagtcg cgggtataga
    50161 ttcaatcgtt gggcctacct tggcaaccat acccttccgc atgcatattg attggggctc
    50221 ttcagtcaac caacttgttc gcaatataca agatcagacc aacagcatga agcctttcga
    50281 atactttggc ttgcaaagga tcgcccaaag tgcccctgaa gctgaaagtg cctgcaaatt
    50341 ccagcacctg atttgcattc acgagctaca ggccccgtct gtatctgccg agttttggaa
    50401 aaaaacatcc gtgagccatg taggctctga accgtcgtcc tacccactca ctgtggagtt
    50461 ttacgtggat ggttccaatg tggagctggc aatcaaatat gacgagactg tgcttgacgc
    50521 tctccagttg cggtcgattc tgtctaattt tgagcacaca cttgatcaaa tcaatacgaa
    50581 atcacccgac aaaccattaa aagcattgat cccgttgagt cagagtgacc agaaagcgat
    50641 ttatcaactc aaccacgcca tacctgcagg tttggaagtg agagttgatg aacttttcaa
    50701 tgaacagaga ctcgcacggc cgaatgccga cgccatacat tcgtgggata ctcggcttac
    50761 atatcaacaa ctttatgagc atgccatccg ccttggtcat catcttcaaa agcttggtgt
    50821 tggtcctgag atcattgtac cacttctatt tgacaagtca gcatggacta ttgtttctat
    50881 gctgggtgtt aattttgcag gaggtgcatt cgttgttatg gatgcaacac atcctaccca
    50941 gcgtctgcag cagatagttg aagacacgaa ggctactttt atacttacgt cttcatcccg
    51001 tgcgcccctc gggaatacca tcgcccctca agttgtcgtt atctcgcccg aaacaatcaa
    51061 cacccttccg actcaaacat ccccgccagt caacagggcc acctcaagga gcactgctta
    51121 cattctcttt acttcgggat caactggcaa acctaaaggt gttgtcactg agcaccgtgg
    51181 catctgtact gctgcaatgg agcaaggaaa acgaataaat ctaaacgcta gatctcgcgt
    51241 tttacagtat gcctcctatg ccttcgattc atcaatgctc gagatacttc acacactatt
    51301 tcatggcgga actatctgtg ttgtgtcaca cgaagaacgg ttcaatgatt tggttggggc
    51361 catcaaccga ctccaagcga attgggcatt ctttacgcca tccttggttc ggacgttact
    51421 acctgagcag attccgtgca tgacgaccat tgtccttgga ggcgaggctc taggtgctga
    51481 caacatcgag gtatgggcca acaaaacgca tctggcgaat gggtacggtc caaccgaaac
    51541 ctgtgttttc tcgtctattc tagatcgtat cacagaatct gatcgacctg acaatattgg
    51601 tcgcgctgtt ggtggcacgc attgggtggt caactcagaa aaccacgacg ttcttgtacc
    51661 aattggtgct gtgggcgaat tggtggttga aggtccaact gtcgcccgag ggtatctcaa
    51721 cgatcaattt aaaactgacc aagtattcat cgaatcgcca tcatggttga ctgagaatgc
    51781 actgggacgc tccattgagc gtttatacaa gacaggcgat ctggtgacaa tgaagcctga
    51841 cggaacgatc ttctacattt cgaggaagga tacacaagtc aagatcaggg gccaacgtgt
    51901 agagcttggt gagatcgagc atggcttgaa gcagcacctc cccaacttca cgcatcttgc
    51961 agctcaacaa gtgcatctcc ccgttcgcaa caatgccaaa atccttgcgg cgttcctgtg
    52021 caatagtagc aaggagaagg aaggagagcc agagatctgt cgcattggct ctgaattgta
    52081 cgcagagcta acagccttga caaacatcat tacagacact ctacctgcat acatggttcc
    52141 gacactcttt gttcttctag actcgatgcc actatcaagt tcaggaaaga cggatcggcg
    52201 tcgccttcaa ggaatcgctc agcagctcac cgacgaagag attgcgcatt tctctctttc
    52261 agatgtcaag aagagggtcc ctattaacga tgccgagaaa aagatgcaaa acatgtgggc
    52321 ggcagtccta agcatcccag tcgagagtat cggtttggat gacagtttta ttcgtaagtt
    52381 aacccgtcat atccaattga tgatattaaa atttaatact gctctcaggt ttgggaggag
    52441 attctctggc tgctatgcgc ttggcctctc ttgcacggaa agccggtata tcattgctgg
    52501 tcaatgagat tttcagcaat cccacattga gcgctatgtc atcaatgacg acgaaactga
    52561 aggaggaaag cgccagcgag ctcaaacctt tctccttact ccgcggtccg gagcctttag
    52621 aagcaatttt agataagctc gacgctgtat atgacattcc aagacaatct gtactagacg
    52681 tataccctac atcgtcactt caagaaggcc taatggttct gtctatacgc caaccaggga
    52741 catacaactt ccagtgggta tctgcattgc ctcctacgat tgatctggaa cgattcaaaa
    52801 atgcatggca actctgtgtc aaacgcaaca cgatcctgcg cacaaggatc atctacaccg
    52861 agctctctgg ctctctgcaa gttgttctcg acgacgagtc gcaatggaca acttcgggta
    52921 cgctcaagga ttatcttcaa gcggacaaac tagacgctat ggactacggc aaagcattaa
    52981 cgcgctgggc catagttaac gatgaaaatg gcaaagcaca tttcgtctgg tcagcacatc
    53041 attccatcta tgacgggtgg gcactccctc tagtactcca ggaagtagct cgcatctatc
    53101 atgccactga tgcttctaat ctacctatca tacccccgta cgcacgcttc attgaatatc
    53161 tggaaaaccg agaccaagaa gtagaactgg cttactggag atcccaattc cccgaaggca
    53221 gagtgttatc gaatttccca cccgtacagt cctcggccat tcaaccactg gcgaatgtta
    53281 cagtaataaa ggaattcaac ttcacctcga ccatttcatc agtatctgaa ttcacgacat
    53341 caacctttat cagagcagca tgggccattg tacttgcacg gtacgcggaa tccgacaatg
    53401 cgctattcgg ctgtctttta gctggacgaa acgttccaat cagggatatt gcctccatga
    53461 caggacccac catcacgact gttccagttc acgttgctgt ccgatctgat caaaccatcc
    53521 gcaatttctt gtccgatgta caacaacaag ctgtcgaaat gatgccattc gaacataccg
    53581 ggctacaaaa catcaaacaa ttcacccgcg agacccgtga agcctgcaac ttccaaaatt
    53641 tgcttgttat tcaacctaaa aaggaaagca acgaggctga tgatttgtgg cgcactggcg
    53701 acacaatcga cttcgccttc gacgaatttc ttacctatcc gctagtgttc caggtagaac
    53761 ttggcagtac tcttggtctc actctcaagc tcgatgatcg attgctgacc gcagaacgag
    53821 gccaaaggat gcttgaacac ttctcccacg ttatggatca gttactaaaa gctcagtccc
    53881 agacaattgc agagcttgat atcacttgtc caactgacat tgctgaattg caacactgga
    53941 accaggacaa tatccaaatc gaacccgtca accacgctgt acacgatctg atcagcgatc
    54001 aagcagcact ttgcccagac gccgcagcag tatgttcatg ggatgaaaca cttacttata
    54061 cggaacttga tcaactttca gctcgtgtcg ccctctatct taagacactc ggtgttggtc
    54121 tggagaccta cgtcctgttc tcctttgata agtcagcctt cgctattgtt gccatgttgg
    54181 gaattctcaa agctggagcc gcgtacgttg ctgttgaccc gatgcaccca ccagaccgta
    54241 aggctttcat agcccgggat gtctctgcga ctgtggctgt tactagtcca cagcatcagc
    54301 acatgttcag ttccttagtc gattttgttg tccccatcga tcgttcctcc gtcgaacgac
    54361 tggcctccga gggtacccta tcgcccgtac caccatcaaa cccagcattc gtcgtgttca
    54421 ccagcggtag cacgggtgta ccaaagggta tcatcatgga acatggagcc tttgcgaccg
    54481 gtgcacgttc tcacgcacca gctcttcgaa tcaacaagaa atcacgtgtt ctgcaatttg
    54541 ctgcatacac ttacgacgtt tccatgggtg aaattttctc gacactgatg cacggtggaa
    54601 ccgtctgcgt gcctaatgaa gaagagcgtc tgagcaatct agcagccgct atcaacagtt
    54661 tatccgcgaa ctggcttttc ttgactccga ctgttgcttc tctgctacaa cctgatagtg
    54721 ttccatctct tcgacacatg gttctcggag gtgaacacgc tacaacagcg aacttccaga
    54781 cgtgggccga caaggtacat ttaaccaaca gctatggtcc tgccgaatgc gctatctgga
    54841 caaattgtgc acctggcgtg cagagcgact ctgacccctc taacatcgga caccgtatcg
    54901 gatcgaaatt acacattgtg gaagcaaaca atcacgataa gttgacacct caaggctgtg
    54961 tcggtgagct tgtcgtcgag agtcctagct tagctagagg gtacaacgat ccggaaaaga
    55021 cgaaagctgc cttcattgtc ggaccgaaat gggccggggc aggccgacgc atgtacaaga
    55081 ctggcgattt ggctacatac aatttcgacg gtacgatttc tattgttggg cgcaaagaca
    55141 atcaagtcaa actcaatggt cagaggatgg aacttgggga ggtggagcat cacctctggg
    55201 ctgatgctga tgtagacaag ggcatggccc tcgttcctaa cgcgggtctc tgcaagaaac
    55261 atctagtgtc agtggtctct ttgagaggta tcaacagggt tcaattagga gcacacttca
    55321 cgttagttag tggaagtcat aagaaagagg tgggaatggc aatttctcgt tttagagagg
    55381 cgcttgcgag taagctgcca aagtacatgg ttccgactgt gtggataatt ctcgaagatc
    55441 taccattaaa tgcttccggt aagctggata gaaaagcggt tgctgaatgg gtaaagaaaa
    55501 tggatgagga aacatatcgc aacgtgatgg aactggcaca gagcgacaaa gcgagaatac
    55561 aaccttcgaa caagatggag gcatccatga gaaagttgtg gagtaaggtc ttgggaataa
    55621 cggaggactc catcagtatg gacgacaatt tcttacaaag cggaggtgat tcgatcacag
    55681 ctgttagatt aacggctgcc gcgcgtcaag agggcataac gctgctggtg agagacattt
    55741 tccagaagcc tgttttgaag actatgtgtt cagctgcaaa atgggaacag ttggctgatc
    55801 aggtggcgat cgagccgttt tccgtgttca aaaaggagga gaaggaggac gcattgaaga
    55861 aaatttctca gtggatttca caccctgccg acaatatcga ggacgttatt gaggcaaccg
    55921 attatcaatc gtggactctt tcttctggcc accttcgcgg tcgcggctac atgaattact
    55981 tcagtatccg cttcgacgag aatctggacg tcgcaaaact gaagattgca tatcaagctg
    56041 tgattgcgcg ccatccgatt ctacgaacag tctttgtgat ccataagcag cgcttgctgc
    56101 aggtggttct caagacttat gcgcctgagc acagcgacta taaactgcac ggcgacgatg
    56161 gaaacgatgg cataccgcag gcattgattc aagaggacat gaaacgtcct gtggttctgg
    56221 gcgaagacat tgtacgattt atcctcatca agcagaacga taacagccat cgtctgttcc
    56281 tccgcttatc tcacgcgcaa tacgacggta taagtctacc cagcatcctc caggatatca
    56341 aggcctccta tgaaggcact acactctcca ccagtactcc cttctcaact ttcgtccacg
    56401 gcacgcgtag tcaagactct gatcaatcag aagcctactg gactgcttta ctcaaagatt
    56461 ctaacatgac caatgtcctt caacacaaga gcttgccata taagaaccgc gtcgatcgaa
    56521 tactgagccg caccgtatca cccaaaccgt tgaccgccga aggaatcacg ttcgctagca
    56581 ccgtcaaagc agcctggtca ctcgtcctct cctctctcgc agacacgtcc gatgccgtct
    56641 tcggccaagt cgtatccggt cgcaataccc ttaccgacat acaagacgtc gttggtccct
    56701 gcatgaacat cctacccgtt cgtgttcccc ttcaatctac atggacgaac gccgatctcg
    56761 cgcgctttgt acaagatcag cacctttcca gcatgcccca cgaaaatctc ggaatgcgac
    56821 gcattattga gaactgcact gcatggccaa agaaaacacg ctttagttcc atttaccaac
    56881 acacgaactt tggtcgacaa tttttcggcg aagtgctgtc tacgtcttcg ggtagtgaga
    56941 tgacaggcta cagtccaccg cacgatgttg ctgatgtgtg gatttggact gcgccagtcg
    57001 gcgatggaaa gttctctgta gacttcacgt ttgcagacgg cattgtgtcg gatgaagtcg
    57061 cacaattaat gttggacatg ttgtgccaga acattgagga catttctgtc aaccaagatt
    57121 ctcagatcag aacgcctttg agtacggtat cgttgcctat cacttatgac gaagaacccg
    57181 aggacgaatg cttggaggag tatgtgcaac agcatgaacg attgtcttcg tcttctgtta
    57241 aaagtctagt tgagcatgca tggaaggagg tattcagtgt tcaagaaggt gaagatgagg
    57301 aaagggagtg gtggagcttt aggggcgatc tcatggctgc agtatatctg gctgaactat
    57361 acagtaaagg aacaggggta gaagtgagcg tggagatggt cattgaacat gcaaccaaag
    57421 ccgggcaaat gaagatgctc ggaaggaatt aaagattatg gatgccatgt tccacggtcg
    57481 caggagcgac aaaaagtttc cttcgagcgt tggcacaagc ctacatagat agtgattttt
    57541 ctgcttttat tctttcatag taattgtagt tcgttagaac aaaaattggt cttacgtttt
    57601 acgctgttcg cgatcattat attttgcttc gcaggtacct tttcattagt ctgaaagtag
    57661 gaacgatctt tctgagacta caggtgactt cttttccact tgggttcccg cttctctttg
    57721 tacgcctgca atccctccct cgcgttctcg cttctcaaca tattctcagc ccacaactcc
    57781 tgccctctca ttgtcgcccg gctgacaccc gtttcccatg cttcccttgc cgccattcta
    57841 ctaatgatca cactgtcagg gctcaaactc gctatcaact tcgcgtattc caaggttttt
    57901 cctaatagtt tttcctgtgg tacgatctcc ttgacaaggc cccatgcatg cgcttcttct
    57961 actgataagc gacggccggt gagtatcagg tccatcgcac gatggttacc gaatagaaga
    58021 aaaacgcgcg gtagggcacc tgccagtgct gagacaccgc gtaagacttc tgggagagcg
    58081 aacgtagcat tgggagatgc aaatatcaca tctgcattta gaatcgcttc gaacccacca
    58141 cctaatgaag gaatcagtct tcgttcccgt taattcgttt gttggaagat aacacaccat
    58201 gtgcatgtcc attacaggcc acaataatag gtttcttccc ggcacggttg ctcattccag
    58261 cgaattgtcc aggtggatag tcatgtgcaa tgtcgcccgt atccaggata tcgaaacgtt
    58321 gttttagatc cattccagca cagaacgcct tgtcacctgc gccggtaaat actgcaacac
    58381 gcagctctgg ctccgcatcg taccatttcc ataatgcgcc cagctcaatt gtgccctcta
    58441 ctggaagaca gttgcgcgct tcgggtcggt tgatagtaac ttggaggatg tgttttgcag
    58501 gaaacgttat tagcgaatgg actacattgg gatgaggtgt ttctatccag tctggcattg
    58561 ggtttttggt gcgaggtgta gtcatggtgg ctggttcgac ggatgcaacg gaagaatcgt
    58621 gaatgctggt gatcacacca gtcaatggtg cagcgaacgc gcgttcagtg aagcaactcc
    58681 tcgatggcac tgagaaacat catgctttcg cgtctcagaa actcaccgcc cgcctcgggt
    58741 cgacaactac gccgaggccc agctacggca gcggctcacg catccccact tcgctccaac
    58801 tcctcccgga ttgggctaat gattcactag ccagcccctc ctcactaagc tacgggagct
    58861 gcccgcccca cggggtccct gtcctgacat accggagttt atgatccggc gattgtacct
    58921 attcgtacgc aaggcctgac aagttcattt cgcgaaggat tcatttaaaa tagtgcagac
    58981 aggatttagt gaatccacgc gcatgaatca taatcctagg cgaaccatat ctatcctgac
    59041 tcaacccgca taggtccacc gctcgcaagt gtcgagtcct agcaattgac atctttgtgt
    59101 cacgaaagaa agaagaaaca agcaaaattc actgtcacct tcaaccatag agtctgccaa
    59161 aatgtcgtat ccgacaacca caccaccgcc gccaacgccg accttcctca agctttcttt
    59221 cccagcgccg cgcgtccttc ttattcgaat ggaccgacct gattcactca atgccatgtc
    59281 cactgctggt caatgggaga tgcattcggt gtggaactgg ctggacgacg agcctaatct
    59341 aagcatcgcc atcataacag gcacagggcg tgctttctct gcaggcgccg acctcaagga
    59401 atggagtggc agcatgtccg atgatgcgga tccttctaag cgaatgggca ataagcctgc
    59461 tttcacacca ttgagtaggc ggttggggaa aaagcctgta attgcagcag tcaatggact
    59521 cgcgatgggt gggggatgcg agtttgttgt caactgtgac ttggtgattg caagcgaaga
    59581 cgcggtgttt ggattgcctg aggtgaagag ggtgttgcgc ctataggtgg tgctctccct
    59641 cgattgatac ggacagtggg gcttcaaaga gcgacggaat ttgcactgat gggagagccc
    59701 atatcagctc agaaggcata tgagtggggt attgtgaaca aggtagtgaa gaaagagcag
    59761 gttgtggacg aggctgtgcg gtatgcagca gctattgcag aaaacagccc agacgcaatt
    59821 atagtaacgc gagctgggtt gagacagggt tgggaaactg ctgcggtgga aagggcggta
    59881 gaactggttc tggaccggga atgggctgag ttgcagaaag gagaaaatat caaggaagga
    59941 ttgaaagcgt tcagtgagaa gaggaaacca atatggaaag gtagtcgact atagtttgtt
    60001 tgcaagattg agcacgaatt cgagtcgaac gatgaccatt cctgcactct tgcttctaca
    60061 atttactccg gccgtctttc ctccacaatt ccacgaatcc attgctcaac gccaatctcc
    60121 catcctcctg cacaacagtt tggaacacaa tttcctctaa agtcctccct tccatcgcct
    60181 tctcgcccac tttccacatt ctcgtttcta gcgcatctcc aggatataca atgttcgcaa
    60241 atctcgcctt gaaactcctc aatctctgac cctcgctacc acctaactct ttcaacacgc
    60301 cgtgcgcagc aatgttccac gtgcccagcc cctgcagaaa tgcccccttg aatccacctt
    60361 cttgcgcaaa tttatcatcc gcatggatgg gattatagtc cccgcaaagc cggtacagca
    60421 aggtagtctc gggcgtcgtc tggaaaacgt gtaccgcatc cggcttccta tcaggcggcg
    60481 agtaactcac agtagacggc cccttcggtc caccatatcc tccttgccca ataccaaacg
    60541 ctttgcttga catcctcgca aatacatccc cgctcttcct atccctcatg ctctgcacca
    60601 tctcttgaat catgttgcca cctttgtcgt atacccccac gatttcagga ctgatttcta
    60661 gatcgaggcc ctcactggag gtaggtatgg gtttcaagat ctcgatgccg cgctcgccgt
    60721 ccactgagcg ctgcgggtca aatggtggca cgcccggtac atctgtgacg agtgcacggg
    60781 caaagaaatc atagacgtcc tggtcggtct gcttgaaggg gaggtttatg gggaaagtgg
    60841 gaaagcagga gaaatctgga tcgagttcgt ataagaaatg gagttcgtct ttggtgcaac
    60901 ctatcgcgtt ggcctgggta aatcagtcgc ggtaatataa atcaggagtg cgatatatcg
    60961 tacaaacagt agcacatcac gacgcagata gctcgccttg acggtaggaa gcttgaaacc
    61021 aactgctttg gtgaaatcga cgttgtcgta gcggccatct gatctcttga cgggtttgtc
    61081 aggcatggtg tgcaagatgt acgatgggga tgtttgagag ttatttacac catgttcatc
    61141 ttatggcggt ataaggtatt taagggaact ggggttatgt gtacgctagc tttatgtacc
    61201 taagtgggta gtcggggtcg gctttgcggt gcacaagccg tggggcgcgt cggctgttcg
    61261 cctagtccgg ttacctggag cggaaaccag gtaagaagca attcatcatt gaacctcttt
    61321 attcatcaaa taacgtggtt cctttagaac aaacacttat atctacgatc cccacaaagc
    61381 aatgctcgcc agatttcgac ccacaaccac actagctgcg aactttaaca gttcgcgact
    61441 ccgcgccgta accgggcgac cctgccgcgc tgctgtgagg actttccacc atgcgacggg
    61501 agagttcacg aagctgggcc ccgagggtac acttgtcaca gaggaggtgt ccattcacgt
    61561 tggcgaccct ggggaagcct acgtctgtat ccctaccgag gtcggctatg ctctgcaagc
    61621 cagtggcggc gccgctcata ccaagcgccc ggataggctc gcaataacct acttccatga
    61681 tacccaacac tttgcctttg gtaattgtca cactttatca tatctagttg tttctgctga
    61741 catcctgatc gttagactca tcacctgatt gcccccgcgt agtcgttcct caacagcttc
    61801 cccgccaatc tgccgcgaat tcaagcccag caacattata cctcttcggc ttgattcata
    61861 caatcgctct cgacggaacc aaagatggta catcaaccaa gaccctacta cgctcttagt
    61921 ttacgcatgc taacaaaaga cagccgcatt taccgagatc gctagtacca taataccaga
    61981 tcttggacca acacttgaca gattgaagga catgtgatca tccaggaatg gattactggc
    62041 aaacattttc aagatgaaaa tgaatatggt cagatgggtg tacattgcga agagtaaact
    62101 tggcgcgtct ctggtcaagc actttccctg cctcataagc gcatattgcg agcagtcaac
    62161 acgactgata ttggcttcca ggcctcatga actcgttcca ttgttcactg tcttgaccga
    62221 ttccgagatt acgtaactgt agtgcggtcc gtctcacacc gttctaccct agtttcgagg
    62281 gcaatctgga caggatcgga ccccaactat acgttgttct ttgccagcaa actcagagat
    62341 gtatgtgtag tgggatggtg cgggcatgtg gcggcttaca cacttcaatc acttaggtaa
    62401 ttacggcagt ttaggcaacc gcatggttca aagatgccta gttacggtgg ctgttacatg
    62461 tacaaatatt tcatttggta taatgctact cattcttacc tcagcttcgc atcatacaaa
    62521 tctcggaccc attacttgca tgccagtatg ccacctggat tggagcagct tcgctaacat
    62581 gttaacgagt atgtaggaac actctaagaa gcgcaacccg tcatcgttcc caaaatggcc
    62641 tctcacgttc agaaactccg ctttctcact gtagctcagg tcaagcgtct tcacgggacg
    62701 ttgattagga acgcccagcc tacacagccg ggtttgttag aatcagcagt gcagtctccc
    62761 ttgaatatta actactacga caatcaacag aacttgttcc agcttgcagc aaatctatcg
    62821 gagaagataa tgaagaacca tacataccaa gatggaaaca aacgcacagc actggtggcg
    62881 gcagacatgt tcttgaagat caacggttat agactcttgg cgtcgccctc acagtccggt
    62941 aatgtgagcc agaacttgga agacgtgcag gttgcagtat gcacaaatgt gtggacagtt
    63001 gaagagttgg gtcgattcta tgagcagaag gctgagaaga tatgggaaaa tcatgcagga
    63061 taaagcagat cagacaaggc gaaaagaatt cccaagacaa ccactgtatc tcgtattatc
    63121 acatacatag ctgaaggaaa gctcacattt caaagacacc tgattttatg aattacccct
    63181 acgccttaca gcttcactcg cctatcctcc cgatccaaag acgacaaccc agttctcttc
    63241 tccttcaact cctgcctcac aatcttcccc gtcggattcc tcggcaacct ctccacctcc
    63301 cacaccccac ccctcaactt cttatacccg ctcaccttcc catcgacctc cttctgaatc
    63361 tcaaccagcg ccttcttcct atccctctca tccaccaaat gccccttcaa caccacatac
    63421 gccgtcggca actccgtcag ctgactctca tcaaacacag gcccgactcc ccctccgcca
    63481 catgcgggtg cgaattcaaa tacgcctcta gctccgcggg actgacttgg aaacccttgt
    63541 acttgatcaa ctccttggtg cggcccacga ctgagacgac gcctgtcttg ggggagatcg
    63601 tacacacgtc gccggtattg taccatccct ccatcggaaa tcccttttta ttagcttcgg
    63661 ggttgaacgc atacccgcgc gtgatgttgg gtccacgaag ccacatctcg ccgggcccgc
    63721 cctcgggcgc atcgtctttg ccatcgttga tcctcagcgc ggcctcgatg ttcggtagca
    63781 gcggtcccac gacggtgtct ggctggacgt cgtgtttccg ctggtaggcg atatatcccg
    63841 cgccctcggt catgccgtag acctggttga ttctccaggg ggctttgctc atcagccggt
    63901 cgaacatatc ttttttaaac ggcggaccac cgcaatcgat tttctgggct ttggagaaat
    63961 cgtagcgttc cgttacgtct gtgttcgcga ggctgagaac cacggatggc acgccttgga
    64021 aaatggtggg tttgaccgag tcgacgagct gggcgaaagc ttcgagctcg aaggctggca
    64081 ttgcgtggtg tcggatgccc atgtaggggc cgaagaatag tgggaacgtg gtgttgccga
    64141 tgtgggcgaa cggggtgtat gctatgatgc tgctgccgcg gtgaaattga gccgagtcgt
    64201 gggcttcgag ttggaggacg ttggagacga agttgtagtg ggttagttcg acgcctttgg
    64261 ggggtccagt ggttccggaa ctcaggtgga tggtcgctag tcgctgtcgc gtgtctgtgt
    64321 actgaggtat atcgagtact tctttgaaag ccgcaaagtc atccggtatg tgggggtaat
    64381 ttctagaagg gcagcgctcg acgatggata ttatcttggg cattgtccac tgtacgcctt
    64441 gggttttcaa gcgctcatca gctatggcga ttgcttcctc caaggctggt acacgtcccc
    64501 cgtacacaat tacaaaatcc ggtctcgtaa cggtcaatcc atgcgctatt tcattcggaa
    64561 ctatggcatg attgatgggg catacgacac caccagtcca cagtatagcg tgtacaatct
    64621 cgacatagtc gcatgaattt ggcagtacta tagcccagcg tgactgatct cgcgggctaa
    64681 aagtttgcga aagtccgttg gctagtcgac ctgcatttgt gcgaagctcg tgaagcgtca
    64741 gggagcggtt tgtgagcgag tcggtcgtaa ccagatgcga cggtaggaga ggcggtgtag
    64801 ttgaagtatg aaggagttgc gttagggata aatcgattgg gatggtaatc tgcttgggcg
    64861 atgtatacgt tttcatcttg gaacactttt cccacttctt ccgaagagac tgcgagcgct
    64921 gctaaccggc ggatgagctg cgaatacaca aaattatgat aaatccggct ccacctggcg
    64981 atacccgcgt cagggcccgc tccgatgcaa cagagcttga atcatgcttg gctgcagctt
    65041 accgcagctt gcagacgcaa gcatggatcc ttttccgtat ccggtggcgt aaggattctg
    65101 cctgcgacaa ctagcaacga tcctacatat tatttaaccc cgccgtcgcc ccactcgaac
    65161 ttgaacgtac gggcaactgg tgcactaatg attcaccgac tattgcctgc acaaaagcag
    65221 ggtgcggccc gtattccagg ttccgccctc ggtattatat atcctgagcg atgcgagggg
    65281 cggggaaact ctccgatcaa cgtgcaagta tcgcactaga tccaccacat caattggaaa
    65341 tgtaggaatc catactacat acgtacttac acatataatt atccagataa tcgtcaagta
    65401 atcttcaagt catgtgaatc ctcacccttc ccactaaggc acgaaacaac aacaacagac
    65461 agccttgatt acaatccctc agaatcgcca atatcatata cgcatccaat cctccgcaat
    65521 caccctcaag caccccctcc ccttcccctt cccttgccat gccccctaaa cccccatccg
    65581 tatcgccaac gcctcgggcg ccatcaacga cgcccccgac caactccacc atctgtcttc
    65641 ctccgccccc atcgacgcca tcaccgccga ctacctcgcg gaattcaacc tcgcgtggaa
    65701 agccctcgag ctaaccacgc accccgacct cggctacgag cctggcttcc tctcccaact
    65761 cgcctaccgc gacggctccg ccgcccggca aatcgcccgc cgcggcatca aagtcgtgca
    65821 caacggcggg gctctgaacc ctgagggtct ggctcgggcg acggatgcgt attttaagag
    65881 cttggggatc gagggggtga gggttgcgtg ggtggcgggg gacgatgtta ctgggatggt
    65941 taaagagggt gaagctggaa agttgatgca tcttgaccag gagggcgtgg agttggggga
    66001 tctgaaagag aaggtgctat cggcgaatgt gtacacgggc atgagcggga tcgtcgcagc
    66061 gctggaggcg ggggcgcaga ttgtggtttg cggaaggtgt acggatgcga gtcctgtgat
    66121 ggggttggcg gcgtggtggc atgggtgggg ggttggggag tgggataagt tggcggggag
    66181 tctgatggca gggcatctta ttgagtgcgg ggcgtatgtg acgggaggga attacgtggg
    66241 gtggagggaa atcgagaaga tgcatcatgt tgggtatccg attgcaggtg ggtgtctcct
    66301 ttcttgtttt tggcactcga gctcctcctg gatattacga aagggggaac cacgacacca
    66361 caagctatcc cagcttctac tcaagacaac cttttccctc ccgtctccct accaatctaa
    66421 ctcccctcca gaaatcgccc acgacggcac ccccaccctc accaagcccc cccacaccaa
    66481 cggcgccatc accctcgaca cctgcaccgc acaactcctc tacgaaatcc aaggccccgt
    66541 ctaccttaac ccagacgtaa ccgcgcacct cacccacgcc gtcctcacgc ccatttccaa
    66601 aaaccgcatc cgcctcaccg gcataaccgg cagccctccc ccgccgacct ccaaactcgc
    66661 catctgcctg cacggcgggt ggcaatccga gctctgcgcc tacgccgcgg gcctggatac
    66721 ccgcgagaaa tttgaattga tgaaagagca ggtgcggcag gagattgatg ttagcaggtt
    66781 tgcgacgttc tcgatggagg tgtatgggag cggcaaggaa aacccggcgt cgcagcagga
    66841 gagcacggtg atgatgcgtt tatttgcgca gagcgaggat aaagacgcgt tggcgtcgtt
    66901 caagcgggct atcttttaca acgggatgca ggggtactgc gggctgcatc tggcgatgga
    66961 ctggcggacg atggagccgc ggccgtgtgt acggtatttc ccgagtttgg tgccgagttc
    67021 gggggtcagg ttgaaagtgc gctttgtagg agatgagggg gcggggattg aggtcgcgcc
    67081 aaagggggag catgagtgtg cggcgagggc ggccgagcag gagagttatg accctgagaa
    67141 tccagcggcg ttggagtcgt ttggggagac ggagcggagg ccgttggggg atttggtgtt
    67201 tgcgagatcg ggggataagg gggcaatgcg aacgtggggg tttgggtgag ggataaggct
    67261 gcgtggccgt ggttgagatc ttttttgacg aaggcgatgt gtgtggagtt gttgggggag
    67321 gattggaagg atcattataa agtggaaaga tgtgagtttg aggggttgat ggcggtgcat
    67381 tttgtaatta agggcctgct gcaggaaggg gtgagtagca gtagcgtgtt ggatggcttt
    67441 gggaagagtg tttctgagtt catgagggcg agacatgtag acttgccaac gaagctgttg
    67501 caggtggaac agcataggag gacgacaatg agggggaaac tgtaaggaca caatcagtat
    67561 agaatcacaa aagtataacc ttaaagtagt cgggtcagtc actagaggtt ttcagcatcg
    67621 aagcctcaag cacggcacgc tcggaatttt acgtcgccaa cgatgcacgg aacaaatgat
    67681 tggcaattgc acatatgcaa agccctaaaa ggctgctaac agccactcgt aacctacatc
    67741 tgcaacaaaa cgcgtacgca aacaaggcaa ctgcggtagc caacagcgac gaagccaata
    67801 tgtacagcgc gtgggaaaaa cccgcataaa tttgtccaga cacgacccca aactccattg
    67861 tatgcatact gtcgccccgg gtatataacg tcgaaatcat aaagccgccg ggtatctaac
    67921 gcctcccatg atataaagtg aacaaaacgt gtgcctcgtg gtccatcaat gtgggttcgc
    67981 gtggacaaaa tgggcgccgt tgcaacgcga gtgcttcgcc ttgaaggact ggatgcggtt
    68041 cagcatccat ccggacgtcc acttgatgcc gccccctggt tccttggggt ggccgagccg
    68101 tacgctccac gaaaggcgac acgtctctcc gaagtgctcg tactgcatgc atcggtgctt
    68161 tctggagcag gcggcgcggc aggcgtctgc cgactttcca gccgtccgct tgccctggta
    68221 cgtgacgtcg tccgacaggt tcgcccagtc atcccggcgc tcctggattc caggctcaat
    68281 gtaggtgaac agctcctcga atgtgagggg cttcgatggg gactggcggt tcgcctccca
    68341 gcgctcgaga tttgcgaact cttcctggct catgtggtgc agcgtcagga tggcctcgca
    68401 ccattgctcc caattgaagc gcatgctgga tgcgctgtcg ccgttgaaca tgggccagta
    68461 gccgcggatg gttatgccgc tctccttgag cactttagcc agcacctcgt cgccgcagca
    68521 ctccttcctg acatccttcc caaacaagtg cgtcccgggg gagcggtggt tctcagcaaa
    68581 catcctgccg cgggccatca gcttgttgaa ggcgccacgc gagagcacga agccactgcc
    68641 gccgtgggcg aagacgggct tcttgcgggg ccacatcggg gagccgaagt agtagggggt
    68701 cttggggtcg aaggaggcca ggaagcgctg catgttgtcc cagttgacgt acgtgtccag
    68761 ctcgaggaag aggaaccagt ccgagtgcgg gcggcgggcg tctgcgagct cgatcatggg
    68821 caggaacttg tacttgtcca ggcgccagcc ctcggtggac ttctcctcgg gggcatgctg
    68881 gtgctgcagc tggtcgtaga tgtcgaagtc ggggttgttg tacttgtatt cggggcgcag
    68941 gttggcgagg gcgtccacaa tgtcgaagcc gccgtactca gcggtgcggt cggagaagag
    69001 cagcacgttc tgggtgcagc ggctgaggcg agcaatgtac ggcggcagct gagtggccac
    69061 ctggccggcg cccaatctca gaacgagggt cacgccgtcc atggcgcccg ccttgaacgg
    69121 ggcgcactcc tcgccatact gcacactgtc ctgggcggcg agcgggcggg cgcgcacggt
    69181 gccggggcgc tcggggaaga tgtcgaagcc gcgctggccg aagaggagcc tggtgacgaa
    69241 cgagatgagc gtgaacagca gcaacaggat ggcggcgcac aggaggcgcg cgggcgataa
    69301 ccgcatcgtt gcttgggggc cgcacgcgct gcgggaagag ggtgaccgca taaacacgcc
    69361 ccgatggggg agacccagag cgcgcctcgc taactgcttt cgggctgctg ccacacgggc
    69421 cagagctgtg cctgcgtgct cgcggttgag atgaaaaggg cagaggggag ggggagcagc
    69481 tatagagcag agcagagcag aatagcttgt tggccgacga cgtgaatgcc cggccaggtc
    69541 gcggctcacc actcggcacg gaagccctgg agggaagctt gataggtgat gtcattcctc
    69601 gtagcatgag gtcctcgcca cgacacatgg gcacccattg tgcgcaccta cttttgtttg
    69661 ttgctagccg tcatggggat tgaagaacaa atttcgccgg cttcacctat tttggccatt
    69721 ggccgtggtg gggcttcaat tgcaatttag acgtgtcctg ggccacactg gttatcttct
    69781 acatatcgca ttgactgttg aaatccaact actagtccca tcttagcaat tgcaatcttt
    69841 atttcccctg cccaagtatt atttattaca agagcaagta cgctgcatta actgaccatt
    69901 aactattgac atccagctac cagctactag cctcattctt cccataacct tttaggcaag
    69961 agcgagtatg ctgcctgact cttcatatcc tctatcaact cccttctacg caacatcaag
    70021 ctgtttcgcc tttctacggt gcatgaccgc agcagtccca aagcacaaaa accccactat
    70081 gttacaagag cccgccagca gctgcccata caggtacctg ccgttcgcca cttccaccaa
    70141 agcgcctccg cccggccctc caatcaagca cccaaagctg gacagtgcaa accccatccc
    70201 catgcgcgtc cccctcttcc tcatatccag agtaaggtct gccagcgttg caggaaacat
    70261 ggcctgtaac cccgctgcag ccagtccgta aagcacagcg aagacgtata gccctgccac
    70321 cgtgtcgatg gcaatccaac aataaagcag tagtgacgtt gcaaaactga ctatcagact
    70381 gatggtaaga gggcggcagt aatgatctgc tatgtaagcg ggtagcagtc ttcctggtat
    70441 gccaactccg ttcaggacca gaagaaacgg gattgactct tccagcgaca aaccgagcgt
    70501 cttccgcgcg aatgcgttga tctagatctt gttagacttg aacccctcaa tacaattggg
    70561 aacgtactaa aagtgaaagt atcaagttag ccaaaatgca ttcagagagt tcgacgagat
    70621 tgcttaccat agaaaaacgc aaaccaaaga cccgcaaaac aaaaaatcga gccaacaatc
    70681 tagaagtgtc agcccatgaa ctaattacca ctgcatagtc caacgcacaa acaggtcaaa
    70741 caccgtatcc ttcagttcct tcagctcaat cagcctcacc tcgtccttcg gcggcaacct
    70801 cttcttcagc aacctctccg caaccagcaa catccccagc gccacaaacc ccaacgtcct
    70861 aaccgcccac ccaaacccga tcctctccac gagcctattc agcatgaccg gaatgaccaa
    70921 cccccagtcc cggacccaca cagcacgatc cccagcgcaa aactcctctt cgtcgcatcg
    70981 aaatacgtcg aaatcaccga tatcatcggc acgaacaaac acccgttcgc caacccgatg
    71041 cagaacccct gcgcgagcac aaactgccag tactccctgc acacgctcgt cgtaaaaata
    71101 cccagcaccc aaagcccgat ccccgtccgc agcaccacct tgaaataccc catatcggac
    71161 gccgcgcccg accacagcgg aatcgaaagc aagaaaaaga ccgtcagcgc gcctatccag
    71221 gagatgttcg agggggtgga cagcccgatg gaggtgtagt gtgcctggag catgccgaac
    71281 gaggtgataa atccccaagt gaagaaggtg acgatgtggc cgcctaggac ttggctccat
    71341 gatacccagc cgccgtttgg gggtggctcg acggagacta tgcgtgtgat ttcgagggcg
    71401 agagggatgg tcttttcggt ggggaggcgc ttgatttctt cattttcttc tatgacgcag
    71461 aattcttcgg cgggatgggg gttatggctg ccatcgcgat gtagagaaag ggttaggggt
    71521 ttgagcaagg ggaggggtag gaggggtgca tccccgtgtg tatgcacgtg tgtatgtatg
    71581 tagttgcagt ccccatgggt cttgtatgta tgctgagtca cgatactttg ccgacgcttg
    71641 gaatagggcg tttcccgagt ttttaggtaa ttcgaagggg gtgcggcgta ctccgcaact
    71701 gccgttgccg acgggccgaa gggggtgggt acgatcgctg agctagtgct tctccagtcc
    71761 ccccagtccc cagatgtact gtgggtgcaa aatgcgggcg acgtcttgtg gagcatgtgt
    71821 gagatgttta gatagatgag tggcttatag tatacctaca agaagtcagc atgcttgaat
    71881 atactcgtcg tcgtgaagtt ttatttccga acaagaattg atattcccgg gtaaaacgcc
    71941 atgatgcacc tttgcgaaag cactgctgca taatcgagtt gactgcaaaa ttgtgttttg
    72001 aaatgaagaa tatgaattcc tgaagcagat tcaattaata aatttcgata agcttgagaa
    72061 tcatctccct gtgcatccat actctccagc aattacacaa cctcttgatg cgcatggcta
    72121 tccttctcat caaaaccctc actatccttc ccgaacccac ccttctcatt aatactctga
    72181 gcacgagcct cgagcgcccg ctcctgaacc ttgcccgact tccacggcgg aatcttgcta
    72241 tcaaacacaa cgtcgatttc ctccagcgtc ttcctcgccg tctcgggata cgtgaagaag
    72301 atgtggaccg tcataacggt acagaatact ccgaaaatga tatatctatt ctcgatatca
    72361 gcgctaccat agcatgcgat cccaggaaaa agattgctta cgtcttccaa gtaatgttct
    72421 tgaacgccgg cggcaaaaag tacgccagcg caaagttgaa aatccagttc gtcgcagcgc
    72481 tgagaccgac gcccttggca cggtacttca gagggaacac ctcactgcag tagatccagc
    72541 cggttggggc ccaagtcagg ccgtagatgc cggtgaagat gtaggagagg gcgatgacgg
    72601 tttttcctgg ggcgccggtg atttcgagct tgaggttttc gttgccaaag acgttgtcga
    72661 cgggtcggcc gtaggtggcc atcacgccgg cggtggctag ataggagagt gaatgttaga
    72721 taagaaaatt ttatcttggg ataggggtgt ggcttactgt agtggaggat catgcagatg
    72781 acagcgccgc caatcagcag ttggcgacga ccgatgcgat cgatgaacgg gagcattaaa
    72841 ccggtagtta ccaggaagat gacgtattgg atgatgcttg aggtgagatt ggtgttgccg
    72901 gagagacctg acatttggaa tatgtagact atattgatga ttagtgggcg agtaaatgga
    72961 tatgacgaat catcatctta ccaacatagt actgacattc aattagcata taaacatcaa
    73021 ctattggagc agagaggtct taccatagct acgtttccac ccaacaactg ctgccacatc
    73081 tggaccgatg taccggccag agtacgcttc caaacaccag gaccgaagag ctcgaaaaag
    73141 cccacgccct gagcttccgc tgcgatacgt tgtgcctcgc gcacctcctc gtattctgca
    73201 agtacgatgg gatcatgttt gtcaccattt ccgtgcaagt cggccaggat gtcaagtacc
    73261 tcttcccatc gttcgcgacc agctagccag cgtggggact cagggaagaa gaacaaggcg
    73321 aagaagagga cgaaggcggg gatagcttgg acaccccagg ctacgcggaa tgctgaggga
    73381 ccggatattc cttggatgca tccgtagcag actaggtaca tgattaaaat gctgtgggac
    73441 gagtcagaca aaattcagtg aatgatggtc tatgagaaaa acttaccccc actcgatgct
    73501 ccattgttgt ataccgacga ttctacctct aatcctgctg ggtgcaagtt cggcaaggta
    73561 cacgcaaacc tgtgctgttt agatgtgttc gtcatcccaa gtgtagctcg gtttccacgt
    73621 acctgactcg agcagattcc tatagcgaga ccgttgacaa tgcgtccggc aatgagttga
    73681 ccgacattct gcgaggagca aacaattgcg cagccgatga tgaaaatgat gcatgcgatc
    73741 tgtagagcca attttcgacc gagcttgtca gccaaaaaac ctgcggcaat agcaccgatg
    73801 aaggaaccgc cgctcatgga agccgttatt ccaccctgga gattggaatc gggactgttg
    73861 aagtaatcaa ggtactggtc ggcatcgagc caggcgctca tggaagagac atcgaatccg
    73921 aaaagagccc cccgatggtg ccgaaagcgg caagactacc tcaagtgagc aagtgaacat
    73981 gtgaaggagc ctgggtggac tcacacatag atgttattaa agcgatacat cctgatcacg
    74041 tctgccgact actttgacgc gatgtacggc ttatgcctga gagaaaaaac cacggataat
    74101 ggagactgat gatcccccac gagaaaccca acggttcctt ataaagaacc cccataccca
    74161 catgtctcac cacacagctc aacaagccca gaaaccgtca ccacgatgac gtctcaagcg
    74221 ggcctcctcc tctattgcct ctccgtcgtg gcatcgccat ccgctcaatc accgtcgcac
    74281 cccgcggcgc cgaggcccaa agcgcgctgg gccatccgag caaaaagtgg aggcctccac
    74341 gccgcgcgcg tggagccgac acgaccttgt tcgaatgccg gcaggatcgg cgcgtggttt
    74401 ttgagccgca gcctaaagac gtggcggcga ttggacggaa aattatggct ccggggaacg
    74461 cgtgagggag aagatggaga taatgcggat ggggatgggg gcagcttatt tcctccaaga
    74521 tttggctgcg tggtgacgta aaggcgggtt tggtctagtg aaaaaaggcg acttgggact
    74581 tgagggatag ctggtagcgt tcttcgctct gtcgttttgt tttatccaat ttagccgcct
    74641 gctatttcgc tgccccaaga aactttgaac ggcgagttgg ccaactagtt gtgatttaca
    74701 cgtatacctc ttgttatacg tgatcgtgaa cattagggtg tactgagagc cgctggcgga
    74761 cagcagggat aaggtatagt gttcgtattt atgctaggag acatgtaaat ctaatttaag
    74821 tgctaaagcg taattagcat gctacttgaa ttcctcgaaa cgtattcttc gaatgaaatg
    74881 cgcgttctaa tatattcatt tgtctgcaaa ggcagctgca ttaagctgca ctggatttca
    74941 acatctcata tcatggtgta gcactagttt ccatgaaaac atttctaccg ctttctaaat
    75001 cctctcgccg aacacaatta ccattcatac gcgactatga ggaaaaggtg tatatattaa
    75061 tacgatattg aatttggggg ttaaaatgaa aatagctctt tcattggatc gagcagtatt
    75121 tccgcagcat tgcgcccccc tccccgcccc caccatcact tgagctttga gatactgcca
    75181 ttacggaggc cgcccacagt gcaatagaaa atcacagagc tgctcctgct acaaactctt
    75241 gagtttaaaa cattgtagcg tctatcaata tatacatagt caacaggttg catgatgggt
    75301 aggtcgagca tgtctttgct cacccattat taccatcact atccaacatc cgcgctaatg
    75361 actcgctaga aaccacatcg tttcccaaca cgatcgagct cagacataac aaaatcgaac
    75421 ctcttgcaga caaccatagc acagaagata tttcaaagct gttggataaa cgctcacctg
    75481 cgtggcgggc gcgtttgtct ggctggcgcg gcggcgttgc agtttgcatt gcgatagtat
    75541 cctgtgtcct cttgctcaac gttgcattgg caatagttgc agctacggcc tgggatacga
    75601 aaaatggcat ctcgacagcc tacatgggcg attgtacggt ggcttcaaga gcaacgacgg
    75661 tctcgcacct gcttatcaac tttctaagta gtgcgttgtt gggtgcgagc aactactgca
    75721 tgcaacgcgt cgtcgcgccg acacggaagg aaatcgacaa cgcacatgca aagaaaaaat
    75781 ggctggatat tggaattccg agcgtgcgga atttaacctg gattggcaag atccgagcgc
    75841 ttatttgggt attactttgt ttaagtagta ttccattaca cttcgtgtat agcccaatcc
    75901 ctcccagcca aatttgcttt taacattttt cagatacaat tcggttgtat tcgaaactct
    75961 tgctgccaac aaagttgcct ttgcagtggt tgggccggaa ttcttaacga attccaccag
    76021 ctggtcctac aatgatatcc tcgaggaatc cctgatatat aattcaacat gggataatta
    76081 catcaccaga ttacagaaaa agcttttgga tgatcaatac ttggacccaa caaaattcca
    76141 taatcttacg tttgacgagt gtaagtcgat atacactggg gatttcatat ctgcaggcga
    76201 cggctatgca tttccaacct cccagtatat ggaaaatcac aaaaatgggc ctccgaatga
    76261 aaatacatat tataggtttg aaaacgacag catagaattt aactggtact ttacgactgg
    76321 acctggggaa gaatccccat tctcttgtca gtttttcgag gtgttctcaa ccaaagattt
    76381 ggatattctg accattatag attgtttgag cgaagttgta ccttccaaat gtgaggccca
    76441 agtgagcaag ataatgttgt ggatcgtgat agcttgcaac ttgacgaagc ttatcctcat
    76501 ggtcatagtg ctttggtatc ataacgatga taccatcgtc acgatcggtg atgctataca
    76561 gtctttcttg cggcatccag atgttactac ggaagactgc tgtctcatat caaaggagag
    76621 gacacgattg aagatatgga aaataccaca actgcgaggt ccacagagtt acaaatcgcg
    76681 gaagaggcaa acctggtggg cttcttgtag cggaggacga tggtttgcgt ctttattcct
    76741 gtgcgatcta ttacttacat tgtaagtttc gttctgaccg aagacaggta cgctgtcaca
    76801 ttggtgatta cgggcatact actctgtatc gcccgaactg ttggtactgc gatatataaa
    76861 agcagtcgtg gtccagagag gaaaaataat ggatttggtg aagtaaacac aggtaggttt
    76921 ccacatcaaa tcaagaaaaa aaaggacaga aagagcagtg gtattgacac catttccagg
    76981 ttttctcatc gacattgatt tgccattcag caactccatc gtacctcacg ttctactggc
    77041 caacttaccg caagccgtcg tttctttcat ctatctgacc tataacggca tattcacctg
    77101 catgctcgcc aaccgcgagt ggcatcaata ctgcgttgaa cgcgcccacc ttcgagtcac
    77161 tgtgccttcc ccgggccagc gctcgaccca cttcctccag ctaccttacg tattcagtgt
    77221 accattaatc cttggtagcg cacttctcca ctggttcata tcgcaatcga tattcttagt
    77281 ccgcattgga atgtacaaag atggggttct tgtcgacatg aatgaccgct tgggtactta
    77341 tgggaccatg aggaaggctc ccaatgaaat cttcactggt cttggatact cagattctgc
    77401 gttgattgca agtttcactt ggggcgtcct cattgtgctt attttggttt tg
//
