# Supplementary material for: A draft genome of the ascomycotal fungal species Pseudopithomyces maydicus (family Didymosphaeriaceae)
Source: bioRxiv preprint, doi:10.1101/2022.11.26.518055, version 1 (2022-11-29)
Supplement: Supplementary Results [file 518055_file09.zip › antiSMASH_download/contig_9.region002.gbk]

LOCUS       contig_9               21220 bp    DNA     linear   UNK 01-JAN-1980
DEFINITION  contig_9.
ACCESSION   contig_9
VERSION     contig_9
KEYWORDS    .
SOURCE      
  ORGANISM  
            .
COMMENT     ##antiSMASH-Data-START##
            Version      :: 6.0.1
            Run date     :: 2022-03-15 04:58:58
            NOTE: This is a single cluster extracted from a larger record!
            Orig. start  :: 1785178
            Orig. end    :: 1806398
            ##antiSMASH-Data-END##
FEATURES             Location/Qualifiers
     protocluster    1..21220
                     /aStool="rule-based-clusters"
                     /contig_edge="False"
                     /core_location="join{[1796330:1796398](-),
                     [1795178:1796274](-)}"
                     /cutoff="20000"
                     /detection_rule="(Terpene_synth or Terpene_synth_C or
                     phytoene_synt or Lycopene_cycl or terpene_cyclase or NapT7
                     or fung_ggpps or fung_ggpps2 or trichodiene_synth or TRI5)"
                     /neighbourhood="10000"
                     /product="terpene"
                     /protocluster_number="1"
                     /tool="antismash"
     proto_core      complement(join(10001..11096,11153..11220))
                     /aStool="rule-based-clusters"
                     /tool="antismash"
                     /cutoff="20000"
                     /detection_rule="(Terpene_synth or Terpene_synth_C or
                     phytoene_synt or Lycopene_cycl or terpene_cyclase or NapT7
                     or fung_ggpps or fung_ggpps2 or trichodiene_synth or TRI5)"
                     /neighbourhood="10000"
                     /product="terpene"
                     /protocluster_number="1"
     cand_cluster    1..21220
                     /candidate_cluster_number="1"
                     /contig_edge="False"
                     /detection_rules="(Terpene_synth or Terpene_synth_C or
                     phytoene_synt or Lycopene_cycl or terpene_cyclase or NapT7
                     or fung_ggpps or fung_ggpps2 or trichodiene_synth or TRI5)"
                     /kind="single"
                     /product="terpene"
                     /protoclusters="1"
                     /tool="antismash"
     region          1..21220
                     /candidate_cluster_numbers="1"
                     /contig_edge="False"
                     /product="terpene"
                     /region_number="2"
                     /rules="(Terpene_synth or Terpene_synth_C or phytoene_synt
                     or Lycopene_cycl or terpene_cyclase or NapT7 or fung_ggpps
                     or fung_ggpps2 or trichodiene_synth or TRI5)"
                     /tool="antismash"
     CDS             join(2776..3345,3409..3444)
                     /Name="input.path1.gene511"
                     /gene="input.path1.gene511"
                     /phase="0"
                     /source="GlimmerHMM"
                     /transl_table=1
                     /translation="MGNRARRAVRGLKVKMQVADEDVSLRNISDEIMGLVGRKGFTGCN
                     RCFVGVPVAGILPGPDGFDSGGSKKMKGNSVGSVHRTPSTATRDVKQFKAEVSFSDLLS
                     TRTSSESTDNTITDMVARVGRWWYSRCYESLILSEAGEPDAANSGNLLKSSIWRDEALI
                     NECEKRGTSFRLLIGYAQKPEVGVRRTVQAASLILTHV"
     CDS             complement(join(5652..5786,5847..7274))
                     /Name="input.path1.gene512"
                     /gene="input.path1.gene512"
                     /phase="0"
                     /source="GlimmerHMM"
                     /transl_table=1
                     /translation="MVKETAYYDALGVPPTATELEIKKAYRKLAIKLHPDKNPGDETAH
                     EKFQAIGEAYQVLSDETLRKNYDQYGKEGAIPQSGFEDPAEFFTMIFGGEAFMDWIGEI
                     SLMKDLTKTMEISMREMEEQEAQQADAPQDGAHEDAAAAATPETTEPSSSAAQAKQAEA
                     QSEAEANAHTGTHAPVPPPAYVDTPAASAAATSTDSPVPAPAPASASASASASASASAS
                     GASTPRPARGMPIRAAIMDKSEEDARLEAAGVTDAEKELREKQKKKGGLTKEQREELAA
                     YELERKRIRDERVQTLAKKLVDRISIWTETDKGPDVTQAFKEKTQLEIENLKMESFGLE
                     ILHAVGATYLSKATSFIKSQKFLGISGFFSRVKDKGTLVKETWNTMSAAIDAQLTMEEM
                     AKLEEKGGEDWTDEKKAEYEKKVTGKILAAAWRGSKFEIQSVLRDVCDQVLNDKKVKLE
                     KRVERAHALVIIGEMFSKAERDPEEEGDFMAFEQLMAEAAAKKETKSDKERKKHKHNEK
                     EKA"
     PFAM_domain     complement(join(5733..5786,5847..6404))
                     /aSDomain="DnaJ-X"
                     /aSTool="clusterhmmer"
                     /database="32.0"
                     /db_xref="PF14308.6"
                     /description="X-domain of DnaJ-containing"
                     /detection="hmmscan"
                     /domain_id="clusterhmmer_input.path1.gene512_0033"
                     /evalue="2.70E-79"
                     /label="input.path1.gene512"
                     /locus_tag="input.path1.gene512"
                     /protein_end="494"
                     /protein_start="290"
                     /score="265.5"
                     /tool="antismash"
                     /translation="DERVQTLAKKLVDRISIWTETDKGPDVTQAFKEKTQLEIENLKME
                     SFGLEILHAVGATYLSKATSFIKSQKFLGISGFFSRVKDKGTLVKETWNTMSAAIDAQL
                     TMEEMAKLEEKGGEDWTDEKKAEYEKKVTGKILAAAWRGSKFEIQSVLRDVCDQVLNDK
                     KVKLEKRVERAHALVIIGEMFSKAERDPEEEGDFMAFEQLM"
     PFAM_domain     complement(7071..7256)
                     /aSDomain="DnaJ"
                     /aSTool="clusterhmmer"
                     /database="32.0"
                     /db_xref="PF00226.31"
                     /description="DnaJ domain"
                     /detection="hmmscan"
                     /domain_id="clusterhmmer_input.path1.gene512_0032"
                     /evalue="1.70E-26"
                     /label="input.path1.gene512"
                     /locus_tag="input.path1.gene512"
                     /protein_end="68"
                     /protein_start="6"
                     /score="92.1"
                     /tool="antismash"
                     /translation="YYDALGVPPTATELEIKKAYRKLAIKLHPDKNPGDETAHEKFQAI
                     GEAYQVLSDETLRKNYD"
     CDS             complement(join(7895..8365,8416..8487,8534..8761))
                     /Name="input.path1.gene513"
                     /gene="input.path1.gene513"
                     /phase="0"
                     /source="GlimmerHMM"
                     /transl_table=1
                     /translation="MADVATAPQPDQQVDLNTIPISPSDETSGESKEQGSTTAPSDGEI
                     RTVFHDADNFNVKHPLMHTWTLWFTKPPSGKGDNWNELLKEVISFDSVEEFWGIYNNIT
                     PTSDLALKSDYHLFKQGVRPEWEDAQNKHGGKWAFQFKDKKAVNIDALWLHVMLAAIGE
                     NLEDEDDNEVMGVVVNVRRGFYRIGLWTRTVGKALPGEQGKGRTFEQGKETLAKIGKRF
                     KQALQLKENDAVEFSGHTDAAHAGSTRAKAKFVV"
     PFAM_domain     complement(join(7958..8365,8416..8487,8534..8584))
                     /aSDomain="IF4E"
                     /aSTool="clusterhmmer"
                     /database="32.0"
                     /db_xref="PF01652.18"
                     /db_xref="GO:0003723"
                     /db_xref="GO:0003743"
                     /db_xref="GO:0006413"
                     /description="Eukaryotic initiation factor 4E"
                     /detection="hmmscan"
                     /domain_id="clusterhmmer_input.path1.gene513_0034"
                     /evalue="5.20E-55"
                     /gene_ontologies="GO:0003723: RNA binding"
                     /gene_ontologies="GO:0003743: translation initiation factor
                     activity"
                     /gene_ontologies="GO:0006413: translational initiation"
                     /label="input.path1.gene513"
                     /locus_tag="input.path1.gene513"
                     /protein_end="236"
                     /protein_start="59"
                     /score="185.6"
                     /tool="antismash"
                     /translation="PLMHTWTLWFTKPPSGKGDNWNELLKEVISFDSVEEFWGIYNNIT
                     PTSDLALKSDYHLFKQGVRPEWEDAQNKHGGKWAFQFKDKKAVNIDALWLHVMLAAIGE
                     NLEDEDDNEVMGVVVNVRRGFYRIGLWTRTVGKALPGEQGKGRTFEQGKETLAKIGKRF
                     KQALQLKENDAVEF"
     CDS             complement(join(10001..11096,11153..11220))
                     /Name="input.path1.gene514"
                     /gene="input.path1.gene514"
                     /gene_functions="biosynthetic (rule-based-clusters)
                     terpene: phytoene_synt"
                     /gene_kind="biosynthetic"
                     /sec_met_domain="phytoene_synt (E-value: 1.1e-08, bitscore:
                     30.0, seeds: 8, tool: rule-based-clusters)"
                     /source="GlimmerHMM"
                     /transl_table=1
                     /translation="MPGVKDLAYYAVHPQQLRSIIQWKVWHNPVHERDESKESESLKRC
                     FHFLAMTSRSFVAVILELHPDILVSVAIFYLVLRGLDTIEDDMTIPLAKKEPILRDFHN
                     IIEQDGWTFTENGPNEKDRQLCVEFNVVIEEYKKLKPAHQAIIKDITKRMGNGMADYVT
                     KGELGINNNGVNTVKDYEKYCHYVAGLVGEGCTRLFVEEGKANPALLKRTDLHESMGQF
                     LQQVNIIRDIKEDFDDKRRFWPKEIWSKHVDNFEDLFKPENKEKALAASSEMILTALKR
                     ADDCLFYLAGIKEQSVFNFCAIPQSMAIATLEICFQNYEIFKRNVKITKGDACKLMLES
                     TQNLQLVCDVFKRYTRRIQKKNNPHDPNFLQISIACGKVTGPALILM"
     aSDomain        complement(10028..11044)
                     /aSDomain="TIGR01559"
                     /aSTool="tigrfam"
                     /description="squal_synth: farnesyl-diphosphate
                     farnesyltransferase"
                     /detection="hmmscan"
                     /domain_id="TIGRFam_input.path1.gene514_0006"
                     /evalue="4.50E-139"
                     /identifier="TIGR01559"
                     /label="input.path1.gene514"
                     /locus_tag="input.path1.gene514"
                     /protein_end="379"
                     /protein_start="40"
                     /score="461.3"
                     /tool="antismash"
                     /translation="SLKRCFHFLAMTSRSFVAVILELHPDILVSVAIFYLVLRGLDTIE
                     DDMTIPLAKKEPILRDFHNIIEQDGWTFTENGPNEKDRQLCVEFNVVIEEYKKLKPAHQ
                     AIIKDITKRMGNGMADYVTKGELGINNNGVNTVKDYEKYCHYVAGLVGEGCTRLFVEEG
                     KANPALLKRTDLHESMGQFLQQVNIIRDIKEDFDDKRRFWPKEIWSKHVDNFEDLFKPE
                     NKEKALAASSEMILTALKRADDCLFYLAGIKEQSVFNFCAIPQSMAIATLEICFQNYEI
                     FKRNVKITKGDACKLMLESTQNLQLVCDVFKRYTRRIQKKNNPHDPNFLQISIACGKV"
     PFAM_domain     complement(10172..11011)
                     /aSDomain="SQS_PSY"
                     /aSTool="clusterhmmer"
                     /database="32.0"
                     /db_xref="PF00494.19"
                     /description="Squalene/phytoene synthase"
                     /detection="hmmscan"
                     /domain_id="clusterhmmer_input.path1.gene514_0035"
                     /evalue="2.10E-37"
                     /label="input.path1.gene514"
                     /locus_tag="input.path1.gene514"
                     /protein_end="331"
                     /protein_start="51"
                     /score="129.1"
                     /tool="antismash"
                     /translation="TSRSFVAVILELHPDILVSVAIFYLVLRGLDTIEDDMTIPLAKKE
                     PILRDFHNIIEQDGWTFTENGPNEKDRQLCVEFNVVIEEYKKLKPAHQAIIKDITKRMG
                     NGMADYVTKGELGINNNGVNTVKDYEKYCHYVAGLVGEGCTRLFVEEGKANPALLKRTD
                     LHESMGQFLQQVNIIRDIKEDFDDKRRFWPKEIWSKHVDNFEDLFKPENKEKALAASSE
                     MILTALKRADDCLFYLAGIKEQSVFNFCAIPQSMAIATLEICFQNYEIFKRNVKITKG"
     CDS             join(18331..18345,18452..18814,18874..19009,19059..19157,
                     19338..19401,19450..19532,19582..19742,19794..19978,
                     20026..20518)
                     /Name="input.path1.gene515"
                     /gene="input.path1.gene515"
                     /gene_functions="other (smcogs) SMCOG1122:ATP-dependent RNA
                     helicase (Score: 200; E-value: 1.1e-60)"
                     /gene_kind="other"
                     /source="GlimmerHMM"
                     /transl_table=1
                     /translation="MSDTGINAVSSTDDPSNAAARSQQKAEDLQRATEAGWQKPIPFEY
                     GGAGDPDGGAENAPPGDANWLSDAVVYEWTDEYGDVGPENLALEKELFNDPDMQRQGNS
                     FRIYDSFEVNIDGPEKIQPFRNFEEAGLHPVILENVKRCKYTAPTPIQAYCIPAVLTGH
                     DVVGIAQTGSGKTAAFLLPILSKLMGKARMLQGPRPSSDNPPTPGRLMDFMKNPNVLSL
                     ARLKFTVIDEADELLSSGWEEVIDSLFGVNSDTNVDADHTYLMFSATFSKEARKLARET
                     MEEDFVRIKVGRIGSTHSNIKQDIIYVDDQHKNQALFDLIFSEGPQRTIVFVNAKAKCD
                     IVDDFLYNKGLPSTSIHSDRTQREREDALRAFKTGKCPILVATGVTARGLDVANVKHVI
                     NYDLPSTMHDGITEYVHRIGRTARIGNEGKASSFFNERNDDIAPKLVKLLIEANQAIPD
                     FLECHKPEDPANIKWNDGTDEESEADDFDGGFNGPTVEGNVGVDLNAGFGGTDIQASAG
                     GDNGWSGGDGKTGAW"
     PFAM_domain     join(18940..19009,19059..19111)
                     /aSDomain="DEAD"
                     /aSTool="clusterhmmer"
                     /database="32.0"
                     /db_xref="PF00270.29"
                     /db_xref="GO:0003676"
                     /db_xref="GO:0005524"
                     /description="DEAD/DEAH box helicase"
                     /detection="hmmscan"
                     /domain_id="clusterhmmer_input.path1.gene515_0036"
                     /evalue="2.90E-11"
                     /gene_ontologies="GO:0003676: nucleic acid binding"
                     /gene_ontologies="GO:0005524: ATP binding"
                     /label="input.path1.gene515"
                     /locus_tag="input.path1.gene515"
                     /protein_end="189"
                     /protein_start="148"
                     /score="43.5"
                     /tool="antismash"
                     /translation="TPIQAYCIPAVLTGHDVVGIAQTGSGKTAAFLLPILSKLMG"
     PFAM_domain     join(19340..19401,19450..19532,19582..19649)
                     /aSDomain="DEAD"
                     /aSTool="clusterhmmer"
                     /database="32.0"
                     /db_xref="PF00270.29"
                     /db_xref="GO:0003676"
                     /db_xref="GO:0005524"
                     /description="DEAD/DEAH box helicase"
                     /detection="hmmscan"
                     /domain_id="clusterhmmer_input.path1.gene515_0037"
                     /evalue="5.10E-10"
                     /gene_ontologies="GO:0003676: nucleic acid binding"
                     /gene_ontologies="GO:0005524: ATP binding"
                     /label="input.path1.gene515"
                     /locus_tag="input.path1.gene515"
                     /protein_end="276"
                     /protein_start="205"
                     /score="39.4"
                     /tool="antismash"
                     /translation="TPGRLMDFMKNPNVLSLARLKFTVIDEADELLSSGWEEVIDSLFG
                     VNSDTNVDADHTYLMFSATFSKEARK"
     PFAM_domain     join(19809..19978,20026..20194)
                     /aSDomain="Helicase_C"
                     /aSTool="clusterhmmer"
                     /database="32.0"
                     /db_xref="PF00271.31"
                     /description="Helicase conserved C-terminal domain"
                     /detection="hmmscan"
                     /domain_id="clusterhmmer_input.path1.gene515_0038"
                     /evalue="8.50E-28"
                     /label="input.path1.gene515"
                     /locus_tag="input.path1.gene515"
                     /protein_end="425"
                     /protein_start="312"
                     /score="96.9"
                     /tool="antismash"
                     /translation="KNQALFDLIFSEGPQRTIVFVNAKAKCDIVDDFLYNKGLPSTSIH
                     SDRTQREREDALRAFKTGKCPILVATGVTARGLDVANVKHVINYDLPSTMHDGITEYVH
                     RIGRTARIG"
ORIGIN
        1 acccacgcct acctctactc ctagccctag caaatcatct cgttttggtt ttttttccag
       61 acgtactaag acagatcctg tggctccaac atcgaaaaca gagaagaaga cacgtcgccg
      121 tggaccagct gcgggcacag gtcatgaggg ttatggccgg tacgctgtta gggtgcgtaa
      181 tggaagcaca gccagtggat caagcatcgg gaaatcgcca agtgctgcga ccacgagcga
      241 gagcttaaac cagactccat caacccgcaa gagtagtgtg accagtacaa ccagtactga
      301 gatggatgat ttcttcctcg agagacttaa tccagtggtc atccgtggta atggaagcag
      361 taccgaatta accagaagcc cagatctctt gcagactacg agcagtctgg atgtctcgaa
      421 cactggattt tcgcatctga agaccaccac taacacatcc tcgaatggtg gcttggagaa
      481 caaccatccc gccttactac cgtcaataat atctgattcc gctcacggta tgtttccggc
      541 gaagaaaacg ccttctgtcc ttcagcaact atcagaaagt gaagacgagt cgaaaaagtc
      601 atctatcccg ttaacagcta gacgcatgtc acgagcttct aaactactag tggcaggatc
      661 aacagttagg aaagaaggag gtcaaatacg gaaagactcg gttgataccg tcacatccga
      721 taggaaggat ggtagctggc tgaggcctac gaagaaagag aaagtcgaac acggatcgtt
      781 gaggccatca agaaagtgga atttctttca gcgtgcacac ggtgccactc cagcaccaac
      841 cccagaagtc gaaccgtcat cttctcctat acgtctacca gcttcccgct cggtcgctca
      901 ctacgccata gaaaatgttc agtctggcct tgacgcggaa gacattgcgg ctattatgca
      961 agaagtagac agtacgcctg aagaggaagt gccgcaatca gaatcaaatg tcaagagtga
     1021 gactgccgat tccaaacatg tggaaaagga gcggttattg tcaatgctgc tacccccaaa
     1081 cctatcttgc caggcgatct cgtgtcaatt tctcgcccag cttcaccaaa agtttttcta
     1141 cgacctaatc ttcaactcca accgaaactc aagctcgaca catgtgccac tgaacaaact
     1201 gggcgtatat cgccctcggt ggctgacctg acgccggtca cagatctatc tccatcatcg
     1261 cttggacaaa tttccgaggc tttcctagcg cctcagaaga ttcctgagcc tgaggtgttg
     1321 ccttcatcac ctccgacaga cttgctcaca aaaaaatcat catctgactc gtcaccccga
     1381 ccaagtcgcc ttgctcaagt aggccgtata cctctagttg tctcttcccg caataaggcg
     1441 caccgtccac attctcgatc attttctcgc ccctttaccg caaaccagcc aggctatacc
     1501 gcgcctttgg gcacctcttt cgactcttta ggctctatga gtgctactgt tagtccagtt
     1561 gagccatacc ctatactcca tggactcaat gcactcactc atggctcggc tatcgctacc
     1621 gtaagtccga gtgacgaaga gactctacga cagggagagt tctttgtatt accggctagg
     1681 aagggttccg cggtgtccta ctcaagtagt tcaggcacat ggagttttcc tgcaaccgcc
     1741 ggtactgcta tagtccccac gtgcggagca ccgacttctg aagatgaggt ctggaacgag
     1801 tacgacgatt tgatcgatga ggttctttca ccaatacatg accaacagtc taaagtcggc
     1861 gttgaatccc taccgaaacg atcgtcccta gagccttctc ccctaaaccc gaggcacatc
     1921 aaatcgttta caaattcgga agtttccaca ccaggcactt caaacccttc actgcatttg
     1981 agacgctcgc ggttacttgc cgttctgcat tcacagtcgc ctacctcatc gatatctctt
     2041 tccgagtttt tgcaagagta tggggaaaga aatatcagtg tcgtggatcc acttactgga
     2101 cgcctcagtt tcccttcaac tgcgcacatg tccattgatt tgggtccatt gaagagaacc
     2161 ggttcgaacc gttccagtct accgacatcc ttgaacctga gcccccgtca atctaaagct
     2221 accatcatat cgacttcgga caaacatcgt agcggctcta gtgcgaacag atacagagat
     2281 actcgactta tagaaatggc ggagacacaa gcggatgggt tatccttcat ggccaacctt
     2341 cgtttcggag cgctgatgac tagcaaatgg ctttcgtttg gccgcgttat cttcagccct
     2401 gctcattttg agttagacaa ccccgagcac gatcgaattc ttgtgattga tggtctcggg
     2461 aaagactggt cgtactactg cgctctcaca tatcctgagg caactatcta taacctcgga
     2521 cctggcctat ccactccaat gacttccaac aacgcccctg agccgtggtc gacccttcaa
     2581 aatcaccacc actttaatca gacgtcttta ggtgatccat tcccttttcc caaaggattc
     2641 ttcgcttgcg tcgtccttcg atttccttcg gctcttcctt cggtaatcca tcgctctgta
     2701 atatcagagt gcaagcgtgt gcttagacca ggaggctttt tagagcttac tgttcttgat
     2761 ttagatcttg ttaacatggg aaatcgtgct cgccgtgccg ttcgcggtct caaagtcaag
     2821 atgcaagttg cagatgaaga cgtctctctt cgcaatatca gcgatgagat catgggtctt
     2881 gttggccgga aaggcttcac tggctgtaat agatgcttcg tcggcgttcc tgtggcagga
     2941 attcttcctg gtccagacgg ctttgattct ggaggatcta agaaaatgaa aggaaatagc
     3001 gttggttctg tacacagaac accaagcact gcaacaagag acgtcaaaca attcaaagca
     3061 gaagtatctt tctctgatct tttgagcaca cgcacctctt ccgaatccac ggataatact
     3121 attaccgata tggtggcccg tgtaggtcgt tggtggtatt ctcgttgcta cgagtcttta
     3181 attctttctg aagctggcga accggacgct gcgaattcgg gcaacctcct caagagcagc
     3241 atctggcgag atgaagctct tatcaacgag tgcgagaagc gtggtaccag ctttcgtctc
     3301 ctcatcggct acgcacagaa acctgaggtt ggtgtgcgcc gtaccgtgag tgtttagcat
     3361 atcgcacatt tttcatgttt ctattcatta cgagctgcgc tcttgtaggt ccaagcggcc
     3421 agtttgatac taacgcatgt ttaatatctg ggaaagtttt gtacgttgtt tctggttttc
     3481 gtgctgcgtt caagcgacct gtataccctc tttcgagatt cgaaaaattc tcgctcactg
     3541 catagcgatg gcgggttggg ccgcataaca tatgtactac acaagttggc gcaagcctgt
     3601 gctatttgag gctattacaa aattgacgag acaggttgca acattctggt aatgaatcac
     3661 caaatatggt agattgtgtg ctggctgatt tagtaacgtt ttccatgatg aatcatgtaa
     3721 atatgaatta tgacagatga gctgaaactg caggcggata ccaatgttta attataaatg
     3781 tgacggtaat cggaaaaaca gttcgccttg tctgaagaag cggcacgaga ccagtctgta
     3841 atcaacactg gtaatcgctg cttccttaac tgtttcgaag caccaccatg caatcgacac
     3901 ctaatatgca agatatttct caagtccttc gttcttacat tggtgaccac aatgactgat
     3961 tgcgcgaggc gcataaactg cttttcggag ggatttctaa accacatgaa ccatggttcc
     4021 tggctaggct gcggtgtcct caacaccaaa agcttggcca atgaaacata ttgttacgtt
     4081 gcagccacat catatgcgcg cgaagaagcc cagatagatt gatcaaatga acgcgggtgc
     4141 atatgctgaa tgcaggtcac gatggcagtt ctacacaagc cccctccgtc atcgaacatg
     4201 cccttccctt gtcttatcaa cactcaacac cacacaatct tgccttcgcg ctgcgtccca
     4261 tcagttcgag aaaagaggag acttcaagat gccatctgcc tctccgacag tgaagagatt
     4321 ccttgatggg agcaaggaca acgcgaaccc cgccctcctc atcacgttcc catctggtat
     4381 acaagtcaac gaacccgcaa caactgcaag caaagcagat gcgaccccac caccgacctt
     4441 ttcgctatcg cattcttgtc tacggacgca cgttccggga gcgaggtaca tagctgttgt
     4501 actagatctt gacgcacctt caccttcatt tccactcgca tcgccgatac tgcattacct
     4561 gcacaccgat ctcagggccg tcatctcccc attcgcacaa ccctcctccc gtccttcgtc
     4621 aatgtacaag accgacacgg caaccaacac atgggtcaag ctcgagcctt cgaccattgc
     4681 atctggcggt aaaggcacgc tggagaagcc acttgcgtca tggttggcgc ccgcgccgcc
     4741 aggggtcagc gcgccgcatc gctacgtgtt tttggtgtgg gagcaaccgg aaaagatgtc
     4801 aggagagcag gtacgagaga ggctaggaat gagtaaaagc gaagggggtc tatggagcaa
     4861 gtccagatgg gatgtggaag ggtttgtaaa caagttgaag ctcggggacg tggtggcggg
     4921 gacatggatg tgtgttgaga gctagtgggg gtgctaagtg ctgaacatta gaatagtagg
     4981 tagatcagtg ggtggtgatt ttgtataaga gattaaaccg ttttagatga tgttggaaag
     5041 ggtttattta gagcctacaa tacttgagca gtaaattact tcaataagag tgggtgattc
     5101 gtgatttcat gcgtatacta agttgatcct actgccgtca tgattgacag tgaaacgaca
     5161 ctctcatcca tgaccctggg atccttgacc ccgacccgat caaaaccgac tggtactggt
     5221 aagtagggtc tgggttagtc gtcgtcacgc tcgctgatag agtcaagtcg gcacttgttc
     5281 ctccacctag gcataccttt aacgccgcac ccggcgtcgt ctgctagtcc aaaaccttcc
     5341 aactcctccg atgaccgagt tcctgcgcac gatcttcaat gtctcttctt aacacgaaat
     5401 cagtagccaa ggccacacac tgccatttca aatcaagaag tgaatctatg gatatcgctg
     5461 agacgaagga aatgaataaa aaaaacaatg cggaactaga caggcatgat agatgcaatg
     5521 ctccatgtgc gataatatgg cagcttgcat agagaatctc gtgtatgatc agcccctata
     5581 ccccgtccca gaaattgtaa gataacggaa acctctgtac tggggccata ggcaatattc
     5641 cgaggagaag ctcatgcctt ctccttctcg ttgtgcttgt gtttcttcct ctccttatcc
     5701 gactttgttt ctttcttagc agcagcttca gccattagct gctcgaaagc cataaaatcg
     5761 ccttcttctt cagggtcacg ttcagcctgg gtgtggtcag tttctacctg gtcgacacct
     5821 ggtgcgggat catatcaaca actcaccttg gaaaacatct cgccgataat gacgagagca
     5881 tgtgcccgct caacgcgctt ctcaagcttg actttcttat cgttcaagac ctgatcacaa
     5941 acatcgcgca gcacgctctg aatctcaaac ttgcttcctc gccaggcggc ggcaagaatt
     6001 ttgcctgtga ccttcttctc atactcggcc ttcttctcat cggtccaatc ttcgccgccc
     6061 ttctcctcca gcttagccat ctcctccatg gtcaactgag catctatggc ggcggacatg
     6121 gtgttccaag tttccttgac cagggtgccc ttgtccttga cacgagagaa gaagcccgag
     6181 atgccaagga acttctgtga cttgatgaag gacgtggctt tggacagata ggtggcgccg
     6241 acggcatgaa gaatctccag gccaaatgac tccatcttga ggttttcaat ctccagctgt
     6301 gttttctcct tgaaggcttg ggtaacgtcg ggtcctttgt ccgtctctgt ccatatggag
     6361 attcggtcga ccagcttctt cgcaagggtt tggacacgct cgtcccgaat gcgcttgcgc
     6421 tccaactcgt aggccgccaa ctcttcgcgc tgctccttgg tcaggccacc cttctttttc
     6481 tgcttctctc gcagctcctt ctcggcatcg gtcacgccgg cagcttcgag gcgcgcatcc
     6541 tcttccgact tgtccatgat ggcagcgcgg atgggcatac cacgggccgg tcgcggggtg
     6601 ctggcgcccg aggcagacgc agacgcagac gcagacgcag acgcagacgc agaggccggg
     6661 gctggggccg ggactgggct gtcggtagag gtggctgcag cggacgcggc cggggtgtct
     6721 acgtaggctg gcggtggtac gggtgcatgg gttccggtat gagcatttgc ttcggcttca
     6781 gactgggcct cggcttgttt ggcttgtgca gcgctcgacg agggttcggt agtttcgggg
     6841 gtggcggcgg cggcggcgtc ttcgtgggca ccgtcttggg gggcgtctgc ttgttgggcc
     6901 tcctgctcct ccatctcgcg catggagatc tccatggtct tcgtaaggtc cttcatgagc
     6961 gagatctcac cgatccagtc catgaaggcc tcgccgccaa agatcatggt gaagaactcg
     7021 gcgggatcct cgaagccgct ctggggaatg gcgccttcct tgccatactg gtcgtagttc
     7081 ttgcgcagtg tctcgtcact gaggacctgg taggcctcgc cgatggcctg aaacttctcg
     7141 tgggccgtct cgtcgccggg gttcttgtcc gggtgcagct tgatggccag cttgcggtag
     7201 gccttcttga tctcgagctc ggtggcggtg ggcggcacgc ccagggcgtc gtagtaagcg
     7261 gtttccttga ccatggtcgc agggggtgga tgggggtgca cgagggatga ggggcgaggg
     7321 tcggcaaggt gggtgaagac caggagagtg agtggccagg agggcggtgg ggttgtttgg
     7381 ggcccgacgc gaggcagcac ctgtattatt tttgcaccgc cgcagggcca ctgccacctc
     7441 gccctcccaa gcccaagacg tcaccgcttg ccaagcctgt gcacctttgc aactgtgccg
     7501 gaacggcggg cggaaaggcg gcccccggcg catcggccag cgggcgggcg tcgtggcctc
     7561 acgtgcatcg acatagtcag gacgggggac ggggacatgg acatcaggcc catggccatg
     7621 tcataaatgt gtttgcataa cactcggtcc tctatcaagc gcatctgcac cccctctgtt
     7681 ctagggtatg ctcgtcgcgt ccgtaaatca tgcacgaaat ccatgtatca cccatcgccg
     7741 cccatgctac gtagacgcca tgctagaacc aaccagccaa gaggtgctgg taccgacttt
     7801 tgtctgcacc cctgcaaagg aaattatgta gacggtatac ccaaagaaat acagcccaac
     7861 ccaggccagg ctgcagtcga aaccccaaac cttctcaaac cacaaacttg gccttggccc
     7921 gagtgctgcc agcgtgagcc gcatccgtgt gacccgagaa ctcaaccgcg tcattctctt
     7981 tgagctgcag cgcctgcttg aaccgcttgc cgatcttggc gagcgtctcc ttgccctgct
     8041 caaaagtgcg acccttgcct tgctcgcccg gcagtgcctt gccaaccgtc ctggtccata
     8101 gaccgattcg gtagaagccg cggcggacgt tcaccaccac acccatgact tcgttgtcgt
     8161 cctcatcctc aaggttctcg ccgatggcag caagcatgac gtgcagccac agggcatcga
     8221 tgttgacagc tttcttgtcc ttgaactgga aggcccactt gccaccgtgc ttgttctgcg
     8281 catcctccca ctcggggcga acaccctgtt tgaagaggtg atagtctgac ttgagcgcga
     8341 ggtcagaggt tggggtgatg ttattctgcc accgagttag cacagccgag ttctgtcagt
     8401 ccaagctgaa cccacgtaga ttccccaaaa ctcctcgacc gagtcaaacg agatgacctc
     8461 cttgagaagc tcattccagt tgtcgccctg tccccattag caaaagcggt caagccggcg
     8521 gcctggagca taccttgccg ctcggtggct tggtgaacca tagggtccat gtgtgcatga
     8581 gcgggtgttt cacgttgaaa ttgtccgcat catggaagac ggttcggatc tcgccatcag
     8641 agggggctgt agtcgaaccc tgctccttgg actcgccgga ggtttcgtcg gacggcgaga
     8701 tggggattgt gttaaggtcg acctgttggt cgggctgagg agctgtcgcg acgtctgcca
     8761 ttgctgcgtt cgtacaagaa ggatttttta ttgggaaaag gtgcgccgtg ggtgggtggc
     8821 ggtggaggtg gaggtggttg atcgatggag gggctgcaag cgtgtctttg ggcgcgccgg
     8881 gcgatggcag agagagagag agggagcagt ggcagtggca gcgcagtcgc gatttgtttg
     8941 tttgtttatc ttgttgttcg ctcgttcgct cacttgtgtg cctgctcgtt cgctacgtgc
     9001 ttgctgggct aggtgagaat gtgggtgggc gcggtctgtc ggttgctctt gcgcgcgagc
     9061 gatagaaaat caaaggtgtc gccgctgcgg cgcgagaagt cttggcaccg cacaccagat
     9121 cccaccacaa acgctcgtga aactacgccc gtatgtcgca gcattccata tacttgcgca
     9181 gtcgctgggt cacagattgg cacacggcac atagattttc caagtcatgt cagaaatcat
     9241 gtcaattcga tcaactacat gaagatatgt ccacgccacc actcccaacc ggacccactg
     9301 agagagccag agcgggagca gcctcgtcgc cgagcaagac gtgatttgat gtaagcactt
     9361 ctaaagcggc acaaccacag ccattgagag gcaggattgc aatttgacat ccgtgctatt
     9421 gtggcatcac gctacgcaaa gtgaacagga aagaggcacc aggggcacca ggggcacccg
     9481 tgagctaaac attagtattg gctagtgtgt accgcatcgt aaatgcatag aagaaagggc
     9541 ctgccgaata ttacaaccac ctatcgacat gatgaacgtt caaaccgtgc ttgcttgcaa
     9601 ctataactcg ccgtgttcgg gtgaagattt ggcatctagg gccgcgctag aattgctcga
     9661 accgctcgta cctaaaagtt gtcctaactg ctctttggct tggctgaggg caatgtcgaa
     9721 tcgtgcgcct gccagccagg caatgaccag ctaaaaaaac catgttagca gcgaccgggc
     9781 caatgatcct aatcccactt accatcatcg ccgagataac taagatggta ccgaccacag
     9841 ctgtcaccat ataaatcgtc tcccacttgg actcatctgc ctccctcttt gatctggctg
     9901 cctcttctgc actgacggga ctcttcttgt cgtcgacagg cggtttttgc gaggggaaga
     9961 tgctctcgat gaattgctcc acctgtgtgc tcggtcagta ctacatcaag atcaaagccg
    10021 gtcctgttac ctttccgcaa gctatgctaa tctggaggaa gttggggtcg tgggggttgt
    10081 tcttcttttg gattctgcgc gtgtatcgct tgaacacatc gcataccagc tgaaggttct
    10141 gtgtggattc gagcatcagt ttgcacgcgt cgccctttgt gatcttgaca tttcgcttga
    10201 agatttcata attctggaag caaatctcga gggtggctat agccatggat tggggaatgg
    10261 cgcagaagtt gaacacactc tgctccttga taccagcgag gtagaacagg cagtcgtcgg
    10321 cccgtttcaa cgcagtcagg atcatttccg agctggcggc aagcgccttc tctttgttct
    10381 ccggcttgaa gagatcctca aagttgtcga cgtgcttgga ccagatttcc ttgggccaga
    10441 atcgtcgctt gtcgtcaaag tcttccttga tgtcacggat gatgttgacc tgctgcaaga
    10501 actggcccat ggactcgtgc aagtccgtcc ttttgaggag cgcggggttc gccttgccct
    10561 cttccacgaa caggcgcgtg cagccttcac ccacaaggcc tgcaacgtag tggcagtact
    10621 tctcgtagtc cttgacggtg ttgacaccgt tgttgttaat gccaagctcg cctttggtga
    10681 catagtcggc catgccattg cccatgcgct tggtgatgtc cttgatgatg gcctggtggg
    10741 cgggcttgag cttcttgtac tcttcaatga cgacgttgaa ctcgacgcag agctgcctgt
    10801 ccttctcatt tggcccattc tcggtgaagg tccatccatc ctgctcgatg atgttgtgga
    10861 agtcacggag aatgggctcc ttcttcgcca gcggtatcgt catgtcatcc tcgatggtgt
    10921 cgaggccgcg caggaccaga tagaagatgg cgacggagac gaggatgtca gggtgcagct
    10981 cgaggatgac ggcgacgaag ctgcggctcg tcatggccag gaaatggaag catcgcttca
    11041 gcgactcgct ctccttggac tcgtcacgct cgtgcacagg gttgtgccag accttcctac
    11101 gcccgattag cctgtggtat tgtgcgcggg cgcagcgacg gtgaccactt accactggat
    11161 gatggagcgc agctgctgcg ggtggacggc ataataggcc aggtccttca cgcccggcat
    11221 gatggatggt tcgtggatgg ctcgtggatg gcttgtggat gactggctgg tagatggctt
    11281 tggtgggttt ggctgggggc aaaggggtaa gggtacgggt acgggtacgg gttgatgctg
    11341 ttgtgcaagg tatcgcttag ctaaaaggac accaaatgaa acgctatgga cagagaagag
    11401 tggaaggtgc cgtacgaggg cggggtatca attgaagtgt gcagagactg gaagcgaggt
    11461 ggctctgaag acgttgtgcg aaaatgcccc caaagctttc cctgtctcca ccacactcgg
    11521 ccgcacggcc cgcctgtgga attgtgccga gccgacacca ccacgcggcc cacgcctcct
    11581 tggtgcttgg acagtgtgca aacagtagac tacagtacgc acagcagagg ctttacaccg
    11641 tgatgcgctg tgacaagagt catgtgcaca tgcatagaca cccgtggagt ggacccgtct
    11701 acgggttgcg tacagcggct tcgtgcgtga accgttgcac cacaccagtc cacgggtcga
    11761 tcgacaccca tcacggcttc tgccccaagg tcacaaatgc tttcggcgcc agcctcaaaa
    11821 gctgctcgct ttcgacacat atgcacacta gacagatcgc aacatcccct gcgtcgacac
    11881 attccaatct ctccccagcc ctgaagacgc cttggtcatc tgaacccctt caccttgtcc
    11941 cattccccca gtggcgcata ctgtctgctt ccgggcaacg ttagccggat cgccaaaacc
    12001 aaatcgccat gtcgacgcag cttaccatac cgtgacttcg ttttcaggct atcctccatc
    12061 ttcgcttgct ttgcactttc cactcccata tccgcaccgt ccaattcgcc acaagtcctt
    12121 ttctgaccac ggcatccatc ctgtagtcgc tgctcctccg ctcggccctt ccccttagac
    12181 cgtttggaag tctttcgctc caagccttcg aacctgctca aaagtccctt tggttttaac
    12241 tttggtcgtt cttcgactct ctccaggatg ctgcctacgt ctatactcat accagggtcg
    12301 aggtcttctg tccgcttgac ttctgagtca ccaatcaaag catcttggga gccccgttcg
    12361 gcattcaaac caacattcga gttcaacttg gtgatgaacg agggtataaa agctcggaat
    12421 tcttcgctat gccgtagcat attgtggaac atggcacctg cgaagttttc ttcgttgttt
    12481 tctctaaagg acgaaacggc ttgtgaagct cggcttttcc aacctttttt ttttttgggg
    12541 gggggggggg ggggggggga aggcgggact gatatgaagg gtcgaatcag ggactctgca
    12601 tgactttagc tttgatcatc ttctacatac ttatgtcaac gatgttagtg ttgaggtgca
    12661 gagtgcatat gaagatacac gaacgtgcgt tttcaaatag gctttagtat tgtttgctag
    12721 tctgcataaa ctaacatgcc ggcaaaaaaa ttctcgttct gctatacact tcctcatcct
    12781 ggtagcgcac cggcatcatc aatttacaaa ctgtgagctt tggcagctaa taatccgcaa
    12841 acctgtctcg ataactgttt cgaccaatcc cactgctgta cctggtgaaa ttggtgctcg
    12901 cgagactgct ttcatcatca ttccagtcga taccactttg tcggaccatg cttgaagttg
    12961 caacagtgta ttccgtatta tctgtttctg ttttcaattc tgcagactga attgagcggc
    13021 gaataatact atagtcgact gctgagaggc tgagagaccc gccatcatca ttcttgtcct
    13081 cttgtacctg cgggagagta atcggtattg cactagcgtt gttgatatca aggctgggat
    13141 ccactgttcc actactattg cgctcccaag tatcaactga tccataggat gccgcatcac
    13201 cagtgatgag tgaggtgggt tggttttgag aaaggacaga aaacaattga ggttcgtgtg
    13261 gcaccgagat cgataatgcc ttttgggtcg aatctaatgt cctgttgtgg tggtgttttt
    13321 ttgttcctgg tttcttcctg ctgaccatgc agggtctttg atgtcgtagg gcatattggc
    13381 tctcatcgtg aacggactag agataccacg ttgtgacagg gcttctcttg ccagtgaact
    13441 gaggattttt cgatgtgttt ggctaccttc tattaccgtt gcttctctga tgtgtgtcgg
    13501 tcttgaacct tcaggtaata tggattggcg atgtcctatt tctggaccaa ccttcattct
    13561 ggaagcccat gtaccttggc gtgcagctat caggctcttc ggtgtgtccg gtcgtccttc
    13621 atggaccaaa atatcacgcc ctccaatggt cgccgtcact tcgtgtcgtt gctcttctcc
    13681 cccttcttca ccttcgggcc aagcctcctc cacatagaat ttatctacac gttgccacaa
    13741 cttccagacg tgtatcgcag taccagtcgc tatcaagaga catattacca ttggaataac
    13801 cgaaagggac cgtaagtcga gcccgcggga tggcgttaag acaagtggag gtgcaagtgt
    13861 gatggtaggt agttctttga catccatcat tggtaccaaa aattagtgag tcagagagac
    13921 tatgttgttt cgctgtactg ctgtactata caagagcttc gattgtagaa aagtatcatt
    13981 gtcacagtct taaatcaaag cttccgagtt attatgactt cattgatgcc ctgataagct
    14041 gtagattcaa acgcactcag tcctaagacg tgaatgattt atgggtcaat ggattatttt
    14101 aagcgtttgc agtcccgcgt ttcacagttc ttgcttgcct ctcctcctaa tttcagccgc
    14161 tccaatgtca ccctccagag tctggcccgg attagcgcca ggagtacgtt tgttgctcct
    14221 tgaatctacc atcgatattg gagggggttc tctcttcgcg cgcaagtccc tcatcatgtg
    14281 catttcatgt tccagagttt cagatagctt atgcaaaagc cattctgctt cagacttacg
    14341 tcccatcaac ggactcctca cgcctagcca actccatgtt tcgcctttgt ccgctgtacc
    14401 aagatcaaga ccatgcgatg cttgttgata gttgatcctt ggtttacgat ggccagaggg
    14461 atcaccctcg ttctggccgg tcaatcgcag ataatagctc cactcttgat atgtatactg
    14521 tttcgggggc gaagcgtcta catctcgcat aatattccgt agttccttag caagaaggta
    14581 atggtagaag tgaatgtcgc gttccagatt gtcaccatgc tcgccagctt cctctgcctc
    14641 tgctagctcg tcttcctcca tgtgcttcgc aagacggtcc tgcaatgccg ttctctccag
    14701 agatatgccc gtatccttat ttttgtctgt gtcgttccgg tcgaaatctt tcgtcaactt
    14761 tagtctttgg aaaccaagct tcaatgtccc gctgacaccc tgctccccgg ggagtaaggt
    14821 aattgaacca acccagattg tcaagtcacg gaaagtcttg ataactgtgt ctcccatgtt
    14881 agagataagt attgtaagag ttggcactgc aagtagactc caaaagacga aaaatgactt
    14941 tccagaattg cttgacgggg agatatcgcc atacccaatg gtcagcagcg aggtgtaagc
    15001 gaaatataaa gacatgaagt agctccaccc ttgagacttt tctgaatgct tgaacaccaa
    15061 agcgccgagg aaccaaagga gaaatgctgc agtggacgac atagccagtg cggtgtaacg
    15121 cctcctccgt tcggcctttt tctgaatacg gcgcatgatt ccaaactcct gttcccgtct
    15181 ctgtgcttcg ttaagacctt tttcagagaa ctcaatcttc tgccataagc tcaatctgat
    15241 tgtcctattc tcgtcatcaa tagacgcaag gaccctacgc ctctttacct ccataaatcg
    15301 agccgacatc ttttcctttc ctcgatcgag cacaagtgac ctcacagaac ctacaactag
    15361 accaagcatc actactccgc caatggcgta gaagaagagc aacgaccgcc cagcatgcgt
    15421 cttgggcaca tactcgccac ctacaccaac cgtcaacaag gtaaaatcgg cccaatatac
    15481 agcatcgagg tagttccacc cttcaatttt agaaaatact agtgctccca acagcaaata
    15541 taacatgaag ctaattgttt gtagcatcag tgtacgttga ctgggggtga gtcgaaattc
    15601 cttcggataa tgacctcgat aggcaccata tacggtcagc accatcattg atgagatgat
    15661 aaaatatata gctgctgcta taattccgta gtagaatgcc tggctcaagg catgttctgt
    15721 catcggctga atccggaata catttgtcga agcgacagcg accagtgcta tcaataacaa
    15781 tgcggataag aaccaaccga taattgtgat aggctgtgca attgcaaatg ataatcgcct
    15841 ggtcatattg aggagcaacg ccatgttcgc ggcgagcgcg aatattagag aaatcgagtt
    15901 gaccgcgaca agccatttcg gatcttcgac ttttgagcca tggccttcat cgttcccagg
    15961 cggtatgtac actctccatt tctccaccaa tgcgcatatg gagaaggcct agacaataga
    16021 ttttaaatca gtattggtcc aaatcgaggg aatagttgtc tcgacgccta tctgtattga
    16081 gaaggtatga gtatattgac ttgcatttgc aataggacca aaagttccag caatcagtgg
    16141 acacgctgtt gatgcgaacc accagcggct gaatcttgtc agatttaata aaatgcacgc
    16201 agtataaaaa ctcctgcctt ggatccaagt aatcaagttc ctcggcttca gccttcctcc
    16261 tgtcagattt gaatacatgc ccctcaacct catccgcggc ctgttgcgca ggctcatcta
    16321 gtcctgggtc attcattttc tagatcgttc gcggccgcca agcttggaat tctattctgt
    16381 ggaatgtata tgaagataat gctgggatag aacgctgcaa tgatattgtt agtgcacagt
    16441 tgagtttaaa tcaaggcact tgcaaaaggt atgaatccgc gtgaacaatt agcgaacaat
    16501 tatgacgtaa ctgcacgtga tttgcaggtg gcccccgaaa cccggggccg gggacctttg
    16561 tacccaggta acgatttgga aaatcagcgc aaaaggtgtt gcgtcacatc catgtcacat
    16621 attcgtggaa ccaggcaaac gaaaaagagg cactgaacat cctaaaagag cttaagatgt
    16681 agttcaatag ggcctatgat atattttaac aaagtctagc agtaacttag cccggacaat
    16741 ctatttcgat agtagattta catctggata catttgtatg tgtcttttaa aatctcgcct
    16801 ctatatacat gggatttatc taggtataat ccatatcatc tgggacagca ctggctgata
    16861 tctcatggcc taacgttttt actaatgtat tggatgggca ccttgatgac atgtttcccc
    16921 agttccgact cggggttcgt gctgagttat cttgagattt attagttgtt tcattgttcc
    16981 catttattta tgtagggatg tgggaattcc agaaagactt aactagtgcg gtccgagcag
    17041 taaacttcac gctgttacgc taattcgcag atagcgtaga tatgttcccc tccgacttct
    17101 agagaagata tttacaaagc atacttacta gtaatttggc ctactccaat actgcaaagc
    17161 tatgctatac aattatacat tgcttcaatc aagtgtgttg tttctcatct acatactgct
    17221 ctacttgatg gcaagtatag cccagttgaa caaagcaatg gcaaatgtta gcctatacaa
    17281 ttgaatgaat atatactaac ataattgttg ctaattttcg gttgtcgttt ttcagcgctt
    17341 tttctatccc aaagccgtaa agtgatagcc gttcgtattc aaattaccaa tcatcgcacc
    17401 tcctagatct ttccttccac gtatacccaa cgttgttcct aaaacctata tgatatcaca
    17461 ctcttctcta tctaaagaga aaaaaaacgg tggtaatgat ggttagccat ctttatgtgt
    17521 tcttatgtcc aatctcgtaa ctgccagagg atacactcag gtaatgactg atgaggatca
    17581 agaagcattc tatcgttgcc ccctcgtagc actttaaagt aaacgttgat gatgagatca
    17641 acaatgcagt ctctggatct ttcgtgggat aaaaatccgt cttctattta caaatgccag
    17701 atagtgtttg gccctcttag agcagcagtt cagagagaca gtagatgtgg gttgaatttg
    17761 acccagcact tcggaagaca atctccagac cacggttcct cgagtatcga ggacaatggc
    17821 cggcgacccg aagtaatact gatcaagcaa gttactggta gtgtttgggg cgctcatggt
    17881 tcttcgtcag tgttgtttct ggctttcaaa cgcctgctgt cgagtccttc aaagttccag
    17941 tcttctaaga gtatattgtc atgtctttat agagagattt attctgcctg ttacttcctt
    18001 cctccatgct gctgaccgct ggttgctatc gggagagctg cagctgccgg cgtaggccct
    18061 taccttcgag ctggctgttc gttctctcac ttgttttccc cacaaacaaa gtgtaggtga
    18121 aagctgtaga aacttccagc gagccgctcc ttcctttctc gccgtcctca gctttactaa
    18181 gcgagcctcg aactttccgt tgctatataa ccaactgcac ctcacaacaa tctggaccca
    18241 ctaacgcctg cttcaacacc atctcgacac ccccgtagct tttctctcta cttttcaacc
    18301 tcgaagagct tacattccaa gaacttcgac atgtctgaca ctggcgtaag tcacattccg
    18361 aggcctgaat ctctttgcat gacctttgcc tcgcttctct caggatgcca gtgctgtaca
    18421 ccctatacat gaatttacta acaatgcgta gatcaacgct gtttcaagca ccgatgaccc
    18481 tagcaatgct gcggctagat ctcagcagaa ggccgaggat ctgcagcgtg cgaccgaagc
    18541 gggctggcag aagccaattc cgttcgagta cggtggcgct ggtgaccctg atggaggagc
    18601 tgaaaatgcg ccccccggag atgcaaactg gctgtctgac gcagttgttt acgagtggac
    18661 ggatgagtat ggcgatgttg gtccggagaa tctagccctt gagaaggagc tgttcaacga
    18721 tccggatatg cagcgacagg gcaacagctt ccgcatatat gattcgttcg aggtcaatat
    18781 cgatggccca gagaagatcc aacccttccg caatgtaggc caaccctagt atgcttagcc
    18841 tttttcattg ctgacaacaa acctctatca tagtttgagg aggctggatt gcatccagtc
    18901 attcttgaga atgtgaagcg ttgcaagtac accgccccga ctccaattca ggcctattgc
    18961 atcccggctg ttctgaccgg ccatgatgtt gttggcattg ctcaaactgg taagtctcct
    19021 acttactcta cttattcctg tatgctcacc tcattcaggc tccggaaaga ctgcggcttt
    19081 ccttctgcct atcttatcaa agcttatggg gaaggctcgc atgctacaag gcccacgacc
    19141 gtcctctgac aaccctcgtg ttcgtgcaga acctctcgtt cttgtagtgt gcccaactcg
    19201 cgagttggcc tgtcaaatct tcgatgaggc acgtcgtctt tgctatcgta ccatgctgcg
    19261 tccttgcgtt gcatatggcg gtgctccaac tagaaaccag cgcgaacaat tggagcgtag
    19321 ttgcgacatt ctcgtagcca ctcccggacg cctgatggac ttcatgaaga accccaacgt
    19381 tctttctcta gctcgactca agtaagtgtt gcgttcaata cagcattttt cacgatactg
    19441 attgcttaga ttcactgtca ttgatgaggc cgacgagtta ctctcttcgg gttgggagga
    19501 agtcattgac tctctcttcg gtgtaaattc tggtatggtc ttttatctgc cctttgaact
    19561 ctacatctac tgactatgaa gataccaatg ttgacgccga ccatacctac ctcatgtttt
    19621 cggccacctt ctccaaagag gcccgcaagc ttgcgcgtga gaccatggaa gaagactttg
    19681 tccgcatcaa agttggccgc atcggtagca cgcatagcaa tatcaaacaa gacatcatct
    19741 acgtaggttc aacgggttct agacttcaat aattccgcta aaatcacatc taggtggacg
    19801 atcagcataa aaaccaggcc ttgttcgatc tcatcttcag cgaaggccct cagcgcacca
    19861 tcgtgttcgt gaatgcaaag gcaaagtgcg acatcgtgga cgacttcttg tataacaagg
    19921 gtcttccatc gacttcaatc cattctgacc gtactcaacg tgagcgtgag gatgccttgt
    19981 gagtccacac gatcatcgac gtgatttatg gctgacggat atcaggcgcg ctttcaagac
    20041 cggcaagtgc ccgatcctgg ttgctactgg tgttactgct cggggattag atgtcgccaa
    20101 cgtcaaacac gtcatcaact acgatcttcc ttccacgatg cacgatggta tcactgaata
    20161 tgtccaccga atcggccgta cggcgcgtat tggcaacgag ggtaaagcgt cttcgttctt
    20221 caacgaacgc aacgacgaca tcgctccgaa gcttgtgaag cttttgattg aagccaacca
    20281 ggccatccct gacttcttgg agtgtcataa gccggaggac ccagccaaca ttaagtggaa
    20341 tgacggcact gacgaggagt ctgaggctga cgatttcgac ggtggcttca acggtcctac
    20401 ggttgaaggc aacgttggcg tcgatctcaa tgctgggttc ggtggtactg acatccaagc
    20461 ctctgctgga ggcgacaatg gctggtccgg aggcgacggc aagactggtg cttggtagag
    20521 gccactcgtc ttttcccgca ccctttccca tacaatcatg atggtttcga tcgtcaaatt
    20581 cacctcttac aagatcttcg ccgagggacg tatcattgtc gcagcggcta cgacgtcgat
    20641 tggggcatcc gaagacgagg atcatgtgta caggcgaccg cctgtatttt cgaaagtggc
    20701 tcgatcgcca tgtttcctgg ctaacggtac caagatccat ccatcgatgg caatggatag
    20761 taggtaatgg aagcaatcaa taaaatctga tcaagagctg ctttcgtttg atgcttgctt
    20821 gaatgcctga tacgcacgca cgcaccctgg acacgagtgt gacagctttg caatgtcatt
    20881 tgaatgttgg tattaattat atatgtagtg agtgaagcac tctgtctatt atccagagtc
    20941 gaatgcatgg caacctgccc ggttttgcaa cgatgggtat aagcaccatt gataccgcag
    21001 catacattcc atatccatca cagatcttaa ctcgcatctc cacaaaccgg tgtcgacacc
    21061 aaggagcgtt tagtagtctc cctggcctgc aaaccatttc caaagcccac cttcgggtaa
    21121 ccccacttcc catcccaagg ttcttactgc actgaccacg acagccccca agacgctcac
    21181 accacccagc accttgacaa ggatatagcc tcttcttctg
//
