# Supplementary material for: A draft genome of the ascomycotal fungal species Pseudopithomyces maydicus (family Didymosphaeriaceae)
Source: bioRxiv preprint, doi:10.1101/2022.11.26.518055, version 1 (2022-11-29)
Supplement: Supplementary Results [file 518055_file09.zip › antiSMASH_download/contig_32.region003.gbk]

LOCUS       contig_32              59781 bp    DNA     linear   UNK 01-JAN-1980
DEFINITION  contig_32.
ACCESSION   contig_32
VERSION     contig_32
KEYWORDS    .
SOURCE      
  ORGANISM  
            .
COMMENT     ##antiSMASH-Data-START##
            Version      :: 6.0.1
            Run date     :: 2022-03-15 04:58:58
            NOTE: This is a single cluster extracted from a larger record!
            Orig. start  :: 3137579
            Orig. end    :: 3197360
            ##antiSMASH-Data-END##
FEATURES             Location/Qualifiers
     protocluster    1..59781
                     /aStool="rule-based-clusters"
                     /contig_edge="False"
                     /core_location="[3157579:3177360]"
                     /cutoff="20000"
                     /detection_rule="cds(PKS_AT and (PKS_KS or ene_KS or mod_KS
                     or hyb_KS or itr_KS or tra_KS))"
                     /neighbourhood="20000"
                     /product="T1PKS"
                     /protocluster_number="1"
                     /tool="antismash"
     proto_core      20001..39781
                     /aStool="rule-based-clusters"
                     /tool="antismash"
                     /cutoff="20000"
                     /detection_rule="cds(PKS_AT and (PKS_KS or ene_KS or mod_KS
                     or hyb_KS or itr_KS or tra_KS))"
                     /neighbourhood="20000"
                     /product="T1PKS"
                     /protocluster_number="1"
     cand_cluster    1..59781
                     /SMILES="C([*])C(-O)C([*])C(-O)"
                     /candidate_cluster_number="1"
                     /contig_edge="False"
                     /detection_rules="cds(PKS_AT and (PKS_KS or ene_KS or
                     mod_KS or hyb_KS or itr_KS or tra_KS))"
                     /kind="single"
                     /product="T1PKS"
                     /protoclusters="1"
                     /tool="antismash"
     region          1..59781
                     /candidate_cluster_numbers="1"
                     /contig_edge="False"
                     /product="T1PKS"
                     /region_number="3"
                     /rules="cds(PKS_AT and (PKS_KS or ene_KS or mod_KS or
                     hyb_KS or itr_KS or tra_KS))"
                     /tool="antismash"
     CDS             complement(join(471..559,1127..1202,1388..1647,1778..1832,
                     1885..2124))
                     /Name="input.path1.gene885"
                     /gene="input.path1.gene885"
                     /source="GlimmerHMM"
                     /transl_table=1
                     /translation="MHLPLPLAIAISAPLLPGARANFDIYFEGPFDPSKYQDWAYRVFN
                     DSDKAPSWAQVEAAPRFKRRDWTEKLGDDQIPEGERVVRMCGITRRILRFLICNYGAWI
                     HEADAVSISFHSDALAPFHWILHKQDEHKDRLGNNVTAAPDGGMWMYNAHSNVAPEGYC
                     IVHAGAEYHGVKQELGDYFKHGLVDGEWGDWDVEGCGVGFYAGDGEDELRDEASDRSFD
                     RSLGGVRHGGGDGEPAE"
     CDS             complement(join(4203..4765,4885..4976,5329..5345))
                     /Name="input.path1.gene886"
                     /gene="input.path1.gene886"
                     /source="GlimmerHMM"
                     /transl_table=1
                     /translation="MYISARDSIVGFTALNSTGSTASQSYLLYNRRRDWQYTSHNGGVL
                     AVASVVSDDDEEETGAAAFFCWQHKDQAEHLMAANAPGASAQDTQLYPSKKGTASTPSS
                     PVSASSTSPSQSTPQHPSADASRTNQTRRPPGPPQDQPPTHLGPSARPLLSVPSDVMAE
                     RRKRPAYRPESRPPPRKHSFWASLCCGSPDDNDRHKRPHAAPRPWPKPPTIDLETASPA
                     S"
     CDS             join(7635..8321,8386..8577)
                     /Name="input.path1.gene887"
                     /gene="input.path1.gene887"
                     /phase="0"
                     /source="GlimmerHMM"
                     /transl_table=1
                     /translation="MKSFLSMLPLAGLALAQGQCAPGITVTETSTEKVTVTVQPSSYVE
                     PSAIATPNSQDTKPSPYYPIGNSTANGPTNYPTHTPQAPTSIETYILPTSDVISASVSV
                     SSSSSKKVKTIYVVPSPINPPSSSQAAAAPAATSQAAVSAPVADAPAPAPTADADVADV
                     GKTSANAVTGSASFYGGNLAGGACSFSGYTLPSSLFGTAFGGTWDASQCGACVSVTNAA
                     GKSIKAMIVDQCPECPSSKLDLFESAFTQLGSKSAGIIPISYSVVPCGITSPLVLKNKE
                     GTSPTGSRCRS"
     PFAM_domain     join(8250..8321,8386..8490)
                     /aSDomain="DPBB_1"
                     /aSTool="clusterhmmer"
                     /database="32.0"
                     /db_xref="PF03330.18"
                     /description="Lytic transglycolase"
                     /detection="hmmscan"
                     /domain_id="clusterhmmer_input.path1.gene887_0021"
                     /evalue="9.50E-09"
                     /label="input.path1.gene887"
                     /locus_tag="input.path1.gene887"
                     /protein_end="264"
                     /protein_start="205"
                     /score="35.4"
                     /tool="antismash"
                     /translation="TWDASQCGACVSVTNAAGKSIKAMIVDQCPECPSSKLDLFESAFT
                     QLGSKSAGIIPISY"
     CDS             complement(join(9314..9504,9577..9613,9690..9764))
                     /Name="input.path1.gene888"
                     /gene="input.path1.gene888"
                     /source="GlimmerHMM"
                     /transl_table=1
                     /translation="MQFFTITASLVALLAGSVLADNCVQGFEYCGSSLLKKGDYYDQIS
                     QALTVAGHPNWSGDNVRFTCLGGEGGAIEFLEGCAGGAVITGTGRMTPATKCGTS"
     CDS             complement(join(10695..10872,10945..11309,11375..11658,
                     11731..11882,12002..12126))
                     /Name="input.path1.gene889"
                     /gene="input.path1.gene889"
                     /gene_functions="biosynthetic-additional (smcogs)
                     SMCOG1042:O-methyltransferase (Score: 165; E-value:
                     4.4e-50)"
                     /gene_kind="biosynthetic-additional"
                     /source="GlimmerHMM"
                     /transl_table=1
                     /translation="MTSSGEIKSTLAASVEKLSAIINDDQTNDHDVRTAAINTAMDANI
                     AILVRFEIAQSVPSEGSISAEDLAIKVGLPADILKRIVRYSIGNGLFNIASIASEELAI
                     MNLHMAETLSQQKVRGSEGPAAAFNVAYPDFPNAFAYIGADPTRGQRYHKYQAGRTKLP
                     MWDVKHLVNSWDWADKIGNGTFVDLGGSSGHTCLALAPVCPDATFIVQDIDKNGLQQGR
                     ERLARADASISQRVEFVEHDLFTPNPLTADVYMFRHVLHDWSDEDVVRIVGNLVPALKN
                     GARVLVSEGIMPSGKAQPTVALSDKQIRLEDIFMLAVHAAKERSVEEFVALFQKASRNF
                     RFVGVTGGQGGAFQSLVELEYVDTPAP"
     PFAM_domain     complement(join(10791..10872,10945..11309,11375..11533))
                     /aSDomain="Methyltransf_2"
                     /aSTool="clusterhmmer"
                     /database="32.0"
                     /db_xref="PF00891.18"
                     /db_xref="GO:0008171"
                     /description="O-methyltransferase domain"
                     /detection="hmmscan"
                     /domain_id="clusterhmmer_input.path1.gene889_0022"
                     /evalue="3.10E-22"
                     /gene_ontologies="GO:0008171: O-methyltransferase activity"
                     /label="input.path1.gene889"
                     /locus_tag="input.path1.gene889"
                     /protein_end="336"
                     /protein_start="134"
                     /score="78.9"
                     /tool="antismash"
                     /translation="FPNAFAYIGADPTRGQRYHKYQAGRTKLPMWDVKHLVNSWDWADK
                     IGNGTFVDLGGSSGHTCLALAPVCPDATFIVQDIDKNGLQQGRERLARADASISQRVEF
                     VEHDLFTPNPLTADVYMFRHVLHDWSDEDVVRIVGNLVPALKNGARVLVSEGIMPSGKA
                     QPTVALSDKQIRLEDIFMLAVHAAKERSVEEFVALFQKA"
     CDS             join(12956..13063,13104..13153,13164..13242,13363..13686)
                     /Name="input.path1.gene890"
                     /gene="input.path1.gene890"
                     /source="GlimmerHMM"
                     /transl_table=1
                     /translation="MGSNGFLEAMKARRSIYSVNKDIPISDKRIAEITEQVVSFFYSTR
                     NMRHSGTFLEAHPPPEQFTGFEQKIGGFKAGYGTALFFEDPEPIEELRKNFPIVASHMN
                     DWSQHNSGIQQFALWTALETEGLGASLQHYNPLVDIKAQEKWSIPVDWSLRAQLVFGGK
                     AGEAGDKEFKPVQERLFVHGAKQ"
     CDS             complement(join(16422..16432,16666..16885))
                     /Name="input.path1.gene891"
                     /gene="input.path1.gene891"
                     /source="GlimmerHMM"
                     /transl_table=1
                     /translation="MTMILFAQDIGAATWLVAANAIFNNGLRQELEARYSEIGVDPAII
                     VDIGATSIRQLLSGDRLVAALECYTSAICPK"
     CDS             complement(join(17872..18065,18255..18537))
                     /Name="input.path1.gene892"
                     /gene="input.path1.gene892"
                     /source="GlimmerHMM"
                     /transl_table=1
                     /translation="MGSEENPDHSATSQVVGEENESPEETKYPTGVALWSVLIPVTIGY
                     FLYFLDTCIVATATPAISVHFNALIDIGWYGGAYQLGNAAIRPLTGKIYSRAVAGAGAA
                     GISTGALTILACVLPVRKQAQALGINMGIGQLGIALGPILGGAFTEYVSWRWCK"
     PFAM_domain     complement(join(17881..18065,18255))
                     /aSDomain="MFS_1"
                     /aSTool="clusterhmmer"
                     /database="32.0"
                     /db_xref="PF07690.16"
                     /db_xref="GO:0055085"
                     /description="Major Facilitator Superfamily"
                     /detection="hmmscan"
                     /domain_id="clusterhmmer_input.path1.gene892_0023"
                     /evalue="1.30E-10"
                     /gene_ontologies="GO:0055085: transmembrane transport"
                     /label="input.path1.gene892"
                     /locus_tag="input.path1.gene892"
                     /protein_end="156"
                     /protein_start="94"
                     /score="40.8"
                     /tool="antismash"
                     /translation="SRAVAGAGAAGISTGALTILACVLPVRKQAQALGINMGIGQLGIA
                     LGPILGGAFTEYVSWRW"
     CDS             join(20001..20109,20155..20639,20693..20786,20817..22637,
                     22712..23807,23826..25645,25729..26732)
                     /NRPS_PKS="Domain: PKS_AT (326-655). E-value: 1.4e-99.
                     Score: 324.9. Matches aSDomain:
                     nrpspksdomains_input.path1.gene893_PKS_AT.1"
                     /NRPS_PKS="Domain: PKS_DH (727-866). E-value: 1.1e-20.
                     Score: 66.4. Matches aSDomain:
                     nrpspksdomains_input.path1.gene893_PKS_DH.1"
                     /NRPS_PKS="Domain: cMT (1068-1185). E-value: 1.4e-22.
                     Score: 70.9. Matches aSDomain:
                     nrpspksdomains_input.path1.gene893_cMT.1"
                     /NRPS_PKS="Domain: PKS_ER (1447-1764). E-value: 1e-99.
                     Score: 325.4. Matches aSDomain:
                     nrpspksdomains_input.path1.gene893_PKS_ER.1"
                     /NRPS_PKS="Domain: PKS_KR (1789-1949). E-value: 1e-37.
                     Score: 121.6. Matches aSDomain:
                     nrpspksdomains_input.path1.gene893_PKS_KR.1"
                     /NRPS_PKS="Domain: PKS_PP (2058-2134). E-value: 3e-12.
                     Score: 38.5. Matches aSDomain:
                     nrpspksdomains_input.path1.gene893_PKS_PP.1"
                     /NRPS_PKS="type: PKS/NRPS-like protein"
                     /Name="input.path1.gene893"
                     /gene="input.path1.gene893"
                     /gene_functions="biosynthetic (rule-based-clusters) T1PKS:
                     PKS_KS"
                     /gene_functions="biosynthetic (rule-based-clusters) T1PKS:
                     PKS_AT"
                     /gene_functions="biosynthetic-additional
                     (rule-based-clusters) PP-binding"
                     /gene_functions="biosynthetic-additional
                     (rule-based-clusters) adh_short"
                     /gene_functions="biosynthetic-additional (smcogs)
                     SMCOG1021:malonyl CoA-acyl carrier protein transacylase
                     (Score: 170.4; E-value: 1.2e-51)"
                     /gene_kind="biosynthetic"
                     /sec_met_domain="PP-binding (E-value: 1.3e-05, bitscore:
                     21.5, seeds: 164, tool: rule-based-clusters)"
                     /sec_met_domain="PKS_KS (E-value: 8.7e-76, bitscore: 251.4,
                     seeds: 2284, tool: rule-based-clusters)"
                     /sec_met_domain="PKS_AT (E-value: 2.6e-98, bitscore: 324.9,
                     seeds: 1682, tool: rule-based-clusters)"
                     /sec_met_domain="adh_short (E-value: 1.3e-31, bitscore:
                     105.8, seeds: 230, tool: rule-based-clusters)"
                     /source="GlimmerHMM"
                     /transl_table=1
                     /translation="MLNPDVFKAIGSLGMLSPDGKCWSFDTRANGYGRGEDNDPIRAII
                     RETALNQDGKTDTITTPSGPAQVELMRECYRRAGLDPRGTQYFEAHGTGTPTGDPIEGA
                     AMSAIFAEGRENEKDYLRIGSVKTNVGHTEAASGLAAVIKGVLCLEKGLLPPSVNYEKP
                     NPKLKLDEWRLKVQTGMSEWPASLIDGPKRLSVNNFGYGGANAHVIMESSDPWTSTPEL
                     DSNGYSEDSKLLILSARDERGCQQLVTDLKAYLEKNRSPTPTASAQLLRDLTYTLGERR
                     TLFQWIAAHQVRLDEDGTLEEAIQALESPRFKPVRQSTDKPRIGMVFTGQGAQWYAMGR
                     ELLSSYPIFRDSIDEAEVHLRALGADWSLYEELQRSKDTTRVHHTAISIPVCVALQIAL
                     VQLLESWGITPAGVVSHSSGEIAAAFAVGALTQRQAMAAAYYRSVLAADETLRPADLPK
                     GAMAAVGLGAQEVQPYLQRLTKENGKAVIACVNSPQSVTIAGDTTAVQAIEDFCKQDGV
                     FARKLKVQQAYHSHHMEPFAEAYRERLRSEMGQDANDLGASKELKASFSSAVTGGRIDN
                     INELASPDHWVGSLVGAVEFVDAFTDMVLGDLDDPTGRSVDVILEVGPHTALGGPIREI
                     LSQPEFDGLELPYWGCLTRDEHAGDSMRAAAINLLREGQPLIMDQINFPVPAYDDESPR
                     VLTDLPTYPWNHTKRHWQESRVNKAIRERSEPPHELLGMSVAGTDPNIHVWRRILRVAE
                     TPWITDHMVQGTIVYPGAGSVCMAIEAARQLEKGHISGFRLRDIKFLFALVVPDGADGV
                     EIRTTLRPVPEERSALEAGAALKYQTAIERRQLSTYTRHKDAQDLFANLRAGGIYHGSL
                     FQNTTNIVQDGKEPRAVCDITVRHEASSDTDPSVAAEKTLIHPITLDAVVVSFYTTLPS
                     VGALQEDPKLPSSIASMWVSSDISREAGRTLQCDSVLTRDDGQSGSVDITVIDGQTDSS
                     VLMIQGLECASLGRGSGAAARQNAANKGSATAAKWEQEVISKLVWGPDLSLRQPLALAQ
                     IKEEMKKQSTVPEQLSTLLLRIAHKNPSVKVLQIGGSNTTHSLLDTLGTSKVPLIGSWH
                     VTELSSGLLEEARIELVDWADLLEFDQLDIEQNPAKQKFIPGSYDIVLTSQFLNKTSAA
                     NMRSLLKPGGVLLAETTQDLGSVLRDSDFSGVELELIVLSTVPSAENRELSGKHNFAVV
                     TSTRTPPPTTLVDQLTKHVQGDSAMLPEHLVLEESNPDSFKGKTCIFIGELEEPILADL
                     DETTMQGLRAMVTQCSGLLWVTTGATIDIQAPERALSQGLLRVLRNEYIGRRFLSLDLD
                     PTPEKNGEVTLSAIIRVLEQGFSPVDETGPDEFEYAERNGVLFIPRIFKDQQCNDMVIG
                     PLVPSWSEVPQTSGDETGSTGTSPKIPLEPLFQEKRLLRLEPGLPGHLDTLAFVDAEKK
                     EEALAPALIEITPRAYGLSSRDVLAAMGQLQDRTTGLECAGIITAVGQEAQDQGFHVGD
                     RVMALLDGSSFANRIQVHWHGVVQIASDMDFNHAASLPLAFTMAYAGLIDTARLSSGQS
                     ILIHAAAGAFGQAAIMLAKHVGVTEIYATAGSQEKRDILIREHGFPPERIFSSRDSLFV
                     PEIMAATKGRGVDVVFNSLPGPLLQASLRVVASLGSLIDIGKKDFEANSLIGSEAFSRG
                     LSLTSLDAPTLLRNRGPRVHFILSEINHLIGQGALRPVSPINEHSMQDVQKAFQYVQSG
                     RHTGKVILSVGAESQVHVVPRPRGITPENRLRSDASYLVVGVWGVSDVLSHTEGASFVR
                     ELRETGCRVKPVSCDVSSAASLALALKGCENEGFPPVRGVVQGAMLLRDAVFEQMTLES
                     WRDGLSPKMNGTWNLHTQYSNPGSLDFFVMLSSVSGVVGIASQANYAAGGSYEDAMARW
                     RQARGLPGVALDLGPLSDIGYVAKTDKVAERLRKEGDFTMLEEATVLRALNVAVLQPQD
                     ARSQIIVGLNASSGPQWDLDGRSQLGRDARFLPLRPRVKSTKTGPVDTNDSVSLSSQLQ
                     EAGSVDEGSALISAAIAAKLADTFMIPVEEIDVSKPPAHFGVDSLVAVELRNMLVLQAG
                     ADVSIFNILQTGSLAALATEVAEKSRFVTGAP"
     PFAM_domain     20172..20525
                     /aSDomain="Ketoacyl-synt_C"
                     /aSTool="clusterhmmer"
                     /database="32.0"
                     /db_xref="PF02801.22"
                     /description="Beta-ketoacyl synthase, C-terminal domain"
                     /detection="hmmscan"
                     /domain_id="clusterhmmer_input.path1.gene893_0024"
                     /evalue="5.90E-36"
                     /label="input.path1.gene893"
                     /locus_tag="input.path1.gene893"
                     /protein_end="160"
                     /protein_start="42"
                     /score="123.1"
                     /tool="antismash"
                     /translation="AIIRETALNQDGKTDTITTPSGPAQVELMRECYRRAGLDPRGTQY
                     FEAHGTGTPTGDPIEGAAMSAIFAEGRENEKDYLRIGSVKTNVGHTEAASGLAAVIKGV
                     LCLEKGLLPPSVNY"
     CDS_motif       20304..20351
                     /aSTool="nrps_pks_domains"
                     /database="abmotifs"
                     /detection="hmmscan"
                     /domain_id="nrpspksmotif_input.path1.gene893_0001"
                     /evalue="7.00E-04"
                     /label="PKSI-KS_m5"
                     /locus_tag="input.path1.gene893"
                     /protein_end="102"
                     /protein_start="86"
                     /score="11.9"
                     /tool="antismash"
                     /translation="YFEAHGTGTPTGDPIE"
     CDS_motif       20415..20459
                     /aSTool="nrps_pks_domains"
                     /database="abmotifs"
                     /detection="hmmscan"
                     /domain_id="nrpspksmotif_input.path1.gene893_0002"
                     /evalue="7.40E-04"
                     /label="PKSI-KS_m6"
                     /locus_tag="input.path1.gene893"
                     /protein_end="138"
                     /protein_start="123"
                     /score="12.0"
                     /tool="antismash"
                     /translation="GSVKTNVGHTEAASG"
     PFAM_domain     join(20532..20639,20693..20786,20817..20908)
                     /aSDomain="KAsynt_C_assoc"
                     /aSTool="clusterhmmer"
                     /database="32.0"
                     /db_xref="PF16197.5"
                     /description="Ketoacyl-synthetase C-terminal extension"
                     /detection="hmmscan"
                     /domain_id="clusterhmmer_input.path1.gene893_0025"
                     /evalue="1.40E-16"
                     /label="input.path1.gene893"
                     /locus_tag="input.path1.gene893"
                     /protein_end="260"
                     /protein_start="162"
                     /score="60.9"
                     /tool="antismash"
                     /translation="PNPKLKLDEWRLKVQTGMSEWPASLIDGPKRLSVNNFGYGGANAH
                     VIMESSDPWTSTPELDSNGYSEDSKLLILSARDERGCQQLVTDLKAYLEKNRS"
     CDS_motif       21104..21157
                     /aSTool="nrps_pks_domains"
                     /database="abmotifs"
                     /detection="hmmscan"
                     /domain_id="nrpspksmotif_input.path1.gene893_0003"
                     /evalue="8.60E-06"
                     /label="PKSI-AT-mM_m1"
                     /locus_tag="input.path1.gene893"
                     /protein_end="343"
                     /protein_start="325"
                     /score="18.1"
                     /tool="antismash"
                     /translation="MVFTGQGAQWYAMGRELL"
     PFAM_domain     21107..21937
                     /aSDomain="Acyl_transf_1"
                     /aSTool="clusterhmmer"
                     /database="32.0"
                     /db_xref="PF00698.21"
                     /description="Acyl transferase domain"
                     /detection="hmmscan"
                     /domain_id="clusterhmmer_input.path1.gene893_0026"
                     /evalue="3.40E-43"
                     /label="input.path1.gene893"
                     /locus_tag="input.path1.gene893"
                     /protein_end="603"
                     /protein_start="326"
                     /score="148.4"
                     /tool="antismash"
                     /translation="VFTGQGAQWYAMGRELLSSYPIFRDSIDEAEVHLRALGADWSLYE
                     ELQRSKDTTRVHHTAISIPVCVALQIALVQLLESWGITPAGVVSHSSGEIAAAFAVGAL
                     TQRQAMAAAYYRSVLAADETLRPADLPKGAMAAVGLGAQEVQPYLQRLTKENGKAVIAC
                     VNSPQSVTIAGDTTAVQAIEDFCKQDGVFARKLKVQQAYHSHHMEPFAEAYRERLRSEM
                     GQDANDLGASKELKASFSSAVTGGRIDNINELASPDHWVGSLVGAVEFVDAFTDM"
     aSDomain        21107..22093
                     /ASF="(Methyl)Malonyl-CoA specificity inconclusive"
                     /ASF="found active site serine: True, scaffold matched
                     GHGE: False"
                     /aSDomain="PKS_AT"
                     /aSTool="nrps_pks_domains"
                     /database="nrpspksdomains.hmm"
                     /detection="hmmscan"
                     /domain_id="nrpspksdomains_input.path1.gene893_PKS_AT.1"
                     /evalue="1.40E-99"
                     /label="input.path1.gene893_PKS_AT.1"
                     /locus_tag="input.path1.gene893"
                     /protein_end="655"
                     /protein_start="326"
                     /score="324.9"
                     /specificity="consensus: pk"
                     /specificity="PKS signature: Malonyl-CoA"
                     /specificity="Minowa: mxmal"
                     /tool="antismash"
                     /translation="VFTGQGAQWYAMGRELLSSYPIFRDSIDEAEVHLRALGADWSLYE
                     ELQRSKDTTRVHHTAISIPVCVALQIALVQLLESWGITPAGVVSHSSGEIAAAFAVGAL
                     TQRQAMAAAYYRSVLAADETLRPADLPKGAMAAVGLGAQEVQPYLQRLTKENGKAVIAC
                     VNSPQSVTIAGDTTAVQAIEDFCKQDGVFARKLKVQQAYHSHHMEPFAEAYRERLRSEM
                     GQDANDLGASKELKASFSSAVTGGRIDNINELASPDHWVGSLVGAVEFVDAFTDMVLGD
                     LDDPTGRSVDVILEVGPHTALGGPIREILSQPEFDGLELPYWGCLTRD"
     aSModule        21107..26705
                     /complete
                     /domains="nrpspksdomains_input.path1.gene893_PKS_AT.1"
                     /domains="nrpspksdomains_input.path1.gene893_PKS_DH.1"
                     /domains="nrpspksdomains_input.path1.gene893_cMT.1"
                     /domains="nrpspksdomains_input.path1.gene893_PKS_ER.1"
                     /domains="nrpspksdomains_input.path1.gene893_PKS_KR.1"
                     /domains="nrpspksdomains_input.path1.gene893_PKS_PP.1"
                     /locus_tags="input.path1.gene893"
                     /monomer_pairings="pk -> Me-pk"
                     /starter_module
                     /tool="antismash"
                     /type="pks"
     CDS_motif       21347..21454
                     /aSTool="nrps_pks_domains"
                     /database="abmotifs"
                     /detection="hmmscan"
                     /domain_id="nrpspksmotif_input.path1.gene893_0004"
                     /evalue="1.30E-07"
                     /label="PKSI-AT-mM_m3"
                     /locus_tag="input.path1.gene893"
                     /protein_end="442"
                     /protein_start="406"
                     /score="24.2"
                     /tool="antismash"
                     /translation="GITPAGVVSHSSGEIAAAFAVGALTQRQAMAAAYYR"
     CDS_motif       21965..21988
                     /aSTool="nrps_pks_domains"
                     /database="abmotifs"
                     /detection="hmmscan"
                     /domain_id="nrpspksmotif_input.path1.gene893_0005"
                     /evalue="2.80E+00"
                     /label="PKSI-ER_m7"
                     /locus_tag="input.path1.gene893"
                     /protein_end="620"
                     /protein_start="612"
                     /score="1.5"
                     /tool="antismash"
                     /translation="GRSVDVIL"
     aSDomain        join(22310..22637,22712..22800)
                     /ASF="catalytic triad H,G,P inconclusive"
                     /aSDomain="PKS_DH"
                     /aSTool="nrps_pks_domains"
                     /database="nrpspksdomains.hmm"
                     /detection="hmmscan"
                     /domain_id="nrpspksdomains_input.path1.gene893_PKS_DH.1"
                     /evalue="1.10E-20"
                     /label="input.path1.gene893_PKS_DH.1"
                     /locus_tag="input.path1.gene893"
                     /protein_end="866"
                     /protein_start="727"
                     /score="66.4"
                     /tool="antismash"
                     /translation="HELLGMSVAGTDPNIHVWRRILRVAETPWITDHMVQGTIVYPGAG
                     SVCMAIEAARQLEKGHISGFRLRDIKFLFALVVPDGADGVEIRTTLRPVPEERSALEAG
                     AALKYQTAIERRQLSTYTRHKDAQDLFANLRAGGI"
     PFAM_domain     join(22310..22637,22712..23217)
                     /aSDomain="PS-DH"
                     /aSTool="clusterhmmer"
                     /database="32.0"
                     /db_xref="PF14765.6"
                     /description="Polyketide synthase dehydratase"
                     /detection="hmmscan"
                     /domain_id="clusterhmmer_input.path1.gene893_0027"
                     /evalue="2.40E-44"
                     /label="input.path1.gene893"
                     /locus_tag="input.path1.gene893"
                     /protein_end="1005"
                     /protein_start="727"
                     /score="151.8"
                     /tool="antismash"
                     /translation="HELLGMSVAGTDPNIHVWRRILRVAETPWITDHMVQGTIVYPGAG
                     SVCMAIEAARQLEKGHISGFRLRDIKFLFALVVPDGADGVEIRTTLRPVPEERSALEAG
                     AALKYQTAIERRQLSTYTRHKDAQDLFANLRAGGIYHGSLFQNTTNIVQDGKEPRAVCD
                     ITVRHEASSDTDPSVAAEKTLIHPITLDAVVVSFYTTLPSVGALQEDPKLPSSIASMWV
                     SSDISREAGRTLQCDSVLTRDDGQSGSVDITVIDGQTDSSVLMIQGLECASLGRGS"
     CDS_motif       22394..22471
                     /aSTool="nrps_pks_domains"
                     /database="abmotifs"
                     /detection="hmmscan"
                     /domain_id="nrpspksmotif_input.path1.gene893_0006"
                     /evalue="1.00E-11"
                     /label="PKSI-DH_m2"
                     /locus_tag="input.path1.gene893"
                     /protein_end="781"
                     /protein_start="755"
                     /score="37.2"
                     /tool="antismash"
                     /translation="WITDHMVQGTIVYPGAGSVCMAIEAA"
     aSDomain        23407..23757
                     /aSDomain="MT"
                     /aSTool="nrps_pks_domains"
                     /database="nrpspksdomains.hmm"
                     /detection="hmmscan"
                     /domain_id="nrpspksdomains_input.path1.gene893_cMT.1"
                     /domain_subtype="cMT"
                     /evalue="1.40E-22"
                     /label="input.path1.gene893_cMT.1"
                     /locus_tag="input.path1.gene893"
                     /protein_end="1185"
                     /protein_start="1068"
                     /score="70.9"
                     /tool="antismash"
                     /translation="RIAHKNPSVKVLQIGGSNTTHSLLDTLGTSKVPLIGSWHVTELSS
                     GLLEEARIELVDWADLLEFDQLDIEQNPAKQKFIPGSYDIVLTSQFLNKTSAANMRSLL
                     KPGGVLLAETTQD"
     CDS_motif       23653..23673
                     /aSTool="nrps_pks_domains"
                     /database="abmotifs"
                     /detection="hmmscan"
                     /domain_id="nrpspksmotif_input.path1.gene893_0007"
                     /evalue="2.70E+01"
                     /label="PKSI-ER_m7"
                     /locus_tag="input.path1.gene893"
                     /protein_end="1157"
                     /protein_start="1150"
                     /score="-1.4"
                     /tool="antismash"
                     /translation="YDIVLTS"
     CDS_motif       23836..23868
                     /aSTool="nrps_pks_domains"
                     /database="abmotifs"
                     /detection="hmmscan"
                     /domain_id="nrpspksmotif_input.path1.gene893_0008"
                     /evalue="2.30E+01"
                     /label="PKSI-ER_m6"
                     /locus_tag="input.path1.gene893"
                     /protein_end="1216"
                     /protein_start="1205"
                     /score="-1.4"
                     /tool="antismash"
                     /translation="STVPSAENREL"
     aSDomain        24562..25512
                     /ASF="ER domain putatively catalyzing 2R-configuration
                     product formation"
                     /aSDomain="PKS_ER"
                     /aSTool="nrps_pks_domains"
                     /database="nrpspksdomains.hmm"
                     /detection="hmmscan"
                     /domain_id="nrpspksdomains_input.path1.gene893_PKS_ER.1"
                     /evalue="1.00E-99"
                     /label="input.path1.gene893_PKS_ER.1"
                     /locus_tag="input.path1.gene893"
                     /protein_end="1764"
                     /protein_start="1447"
                     /score="325.4"
                     /tool="antismash"
                     /translation="GHLDTLAFVDAEKKEEALAPALIEITPRAYGLSSRDVLAAMGQLQ
                     DRTTGLECAGIITAVGQEAQDQGFHVGDRVMALLDGSSFANRIQVHWHGVVQIASDMDF
                     NHAASLPLAFTMAYAGLIDTARLSSGQSILIHAAAGAFGQAAIMLAKHVGVTEIYATAG
                     SQEKRDILIREHGFPPERIFSSRDSLFVPEIMAATKGRGVDVVFNSLPGPLLQASLRVV
                     ASLGSLIDIGKKDFEANSLIGSEAFSRGLSLTSLDAPTLLRNRGPRVHFILSEINHLIG
                     QGALRPVSPINEHSMQDVQKAFQYVQSGRHTGKVIL"
     CDS_motif       24709..24744
                     /aSTool="nrps_pks_domains"
                     /database="abmotifs"
                     /detection="hmmscan"
                     /domain_id="nrpspksmotif_input.path1.gene893_0009"
                     /evalue="2.80E-04"
                     /label="PKSI-ER_m2"
                     /locus_tag="input.path1.gene893"
                     /protein_end="1508"
                     /protein_start="1496"
                     /score="13.7"
                     /tool="antismash"
                     /translation="GLECAGIITAVG"
     CDS_motif       24949..25011
                     /aSTool="nrps_pks_domains"
                     /database="abmotifs"
                     /detection="hmmscan"
                     /domain_id="nrpspksmotif_input.path1.gene893_0010"
                     /evalue="3.60E-09"
                     /label="PKSI-ER_m5"
                     /locus_tag="input.path1.gene893"
                     /protein_end="1597"
                     /protein_start="1576"
                     /score="28.9"
                     /tool="antismash"
                     /translation="GQSILIHAAAGAFGQAAIMLA"
     CDS_motif       25030..25074
                     /aSTool="nrps_pks_domains"
                     /database="abmotifs"
                     /detection="hmmscan"
                     /domain_id="nrpspksmotif_input.path1.gene893_0011"
                     /evalue="6.00E-05"
                     /label="PKSI-ER_m6"
                     /locus_tag="input.path1.gene893"
                     /protein_end="1618"
                     /protein_start="1603"
                     /score="15.8"
                     /tool="antismash"
                     /translation="EIYATAGSQEKRDIL"
     PFAM_domain     25120..25512
                     /aSDomain="ADH_zinc_N_2"
                     /aSTool="clusterhmmer"
                     /database="32.0"
                     /db_xref="PF13602.6"
                     /description="Zinc-binding dehydrogenase"
                     /detection="hmmscan"
                     /domain_id="clusterhmmer_input.path1.gene893_0028"
                     /evalue="2.10E-14"
                     /label="input.path1.gene893"
                     /locus_tag="input.path1.gene893"
                     /protein_end="1764"
                     /protein_start="1633"
                     /score="54.7"
                     /tool="antismash"
                     /translation="DSLFVPEIMAATKGRGVDVVFNSLPGPLLQASLRVVASLGSLIDI
                     GKKDFEANSLIGSEAFSRGLSLTSLDAPTLLRNRGPRVHFILSEINHLIGQGALRPVSP
                     INEHSMQDVQKAFQYVQSGRHTGKVIL"
     CDS_motif       25153..25191
                     /aSTool="nrps_pks_domains"
                     /database="abmotifs"
                     /detection="hmmscan"
                     /domain_id="nrpspksmotif_input.path1.gene893_0012"
                     /evalue="4.10E-05"
                     /label="PKSI-ER_m7"
                     /locus_tag="input.path1.gene893"
                     /protein_end="1657"
                     /protein_start="1644"
                     /score="16.0"
                     /tool="antismash"
                     /translation="TKGRGVDVVFNSL"
     CDS_motif       25465..25512
                     /aSTool="nrps_pks_domains"
                     /database="abmotifs"
                     /detection="hmmscan"
                     /domain_id="nrpspksmotif_input.path1.gene893_0013"
                     /evalue="8.10E-06"
                     /label="PKSI-ER_m9"
                     /locus_tag="input.path1.gene893"
                     /protein_end="1764"
                     /protein_start="1748"
                     /score="18.7"
                     /tool="antismash"
                     /translation="AFQYVQSGRHTGKVIL"
     aSDomain        join(25588..25645,25729..26150)
                     /ASF="KR domain putatively catalyzing D-configuration
                     product formation"
                     /ASF="catalytic triad S,Y,N inconclusive"
                     /aSDomain="PKS_KR"
                     /aSTool="nrps_pks_domains"
                     /database="nrpspksdomains.hmm"
                     /detection="hmmscan"
                     /domain_id="nrpspksdomains_input.path1.gene893_PKS_KR.1"
                     /evalue="1.00E-37"
                     /label="input.path1.gene893_PKS_KR.1"
                     /locus_tag="input.path1.gene893"
                     /protein_end="1949"
                     /protein_start="1789"
                     /score="121.6"
                     /specificity="KR activity: active"
                     /specificity="KR stereochemistry: C2"
                     /tool="antismash"
                     /translation="DASYLVVGVWGVSDVLSHTEGASFVRELRETGCRVKPVSCDVSSA
                     ASLALALKGCENEGFPPVRGVVQGAMLLRDAVFEQMTLESWRDGLSPKMNGTWNLHTQY
                     SNPGSLDFFVMLSSVSGVVGIASQANYAAGGSYEDAMARWRQARGLPGVALDLGPL"
     PFAM_domain     join(25645,25729..26153)
                     /aSDomain="KR"
                     /aSTool="clusterhmmer"
                     /database="32.0"
                     /db_xref="PF08659.10"
                     /description="KR domain"
                     /detection="hmmscan"
                     /domain_id="clusterhmmer_input.path1.gene893_0029"
                     /evalue="7.30E-43"
                     /label="input.path1.gene893"
                     /locus_tag="input.path1.gene893"
                     /protein_end="1950"
                     /protein_start="1808"
                     /score="146.6"
                     /tool="antismash"
                     /translation="EGASFVRELRETGCRVKPVSCDVSSAASLALALKGCENEGFPPVR
                     GVVQGAMLLRDAVFEQMTLESWRDGLSPKMNGTWNLHTQYSNPGSLDFFVMLSSVSGVV
                     GIASQANYAAGGSYEDAMARWRQARGLPGVALDLGPLS"
     CDS_motif       25998..26108
                     /aSTool="nrps_pks_domains"
                     /database="abmotifs"
                     /detection="hmmscan"
                     /domain_id="nrpspksmotif_input.path1.gene893_0014"
                     /evalue="4.20E-18"
                     /label="PKSI-KR_m4"
                     /locus_tag="input.path1.gene893"
                     /protein_end="1935"
                     /protein_start="1898"
                     /score="57.9"
                     /tool="antismash"
                     /translation="LDFFVMLSSVSGVVGIASQANYAAGGSYEDAMARWRQ"
     aSDomain        26478..26705
                     /aSDomain="PKS_PP"
                     /aSTool="nrps_pks_domains"
                     /database="nrpspksdomains.hmm"
                     /detection="hmmscan"
                     /domain_id="nrpspksdomains_input.path1.gene893_PKS_PP.1"
                     /evalue="3.00E-12"
                     /label="input.path1.gene893_PKS_PP.1"
                     /locus_tag="input.path1.gene893"
                     /protein_end="2134"
                     /protein_start="2058"
                     /score="38.5"
                     /tool="antismash"
                     /translation="GSALISAAIAAKLADTFMIPVEEIDVSKPPAHFGVDSLVAVELRN
                     MLVLQAGADVSIFNILQTGSLAALATEVAEK"
     CDS             complement(join(31135..31149,31208..31256,31602..31651))
                     /Name="input.path1.gene894"
                     /gene="input.path1.gene894"
                     /source="GlimmerHMM"
                     /transl_table=1
                     /translation="MTVECYTAGIESKRRPGPECTVWNPKLSGEGVNRDIG"
     CDS             complement(join(34076..39406,39674..39781))
                     /NRPS_PKS="Domain: PKS_KS(Iterative-KS) (340-764). E-value:
                     1.1e-128. Score: 421.5. Matches aSDomain:
                     nrpspksdomains_input.path1.gene895_PKS_KS.1"
                     /NRPS_PKS="Domain: PKS_AT (878-1168). E-value: 7.2e-63.
                     Score: 204.4. Matches aSDomain:
                     nrpspksdomains_input.path1.gene895_PKS_AT.1"
                     /NRPS_PKS="Domain: PP-binding (1654-1721). E-value:
                     6.7e-13. Score: 40.8. Matches aSDomain:
                     nrpspksdomains_input.path1.gene895_PP-binding.1"
                     /NRPS_PKS="type: Type I Iterative PKS"
                     /Name="input.path1.gene895"
                     /gene="input.path1.gene895"
                     /gene_functions="biosynthetic (rule-based-clusters) T1PKS:
                     PKS_AT"
                     /gene_functions="biosynthetic (rule-based-clusters) T1PKS:
                     itr_KS"
                     /gene_functions="biosynthetic-additional
                     (rule-based-clusters) PP-binding"
                     /gene_functions="biosynthetic-additional (smcogs)
                     SMCOG1022:Beta-ketoacyl synthase (Score: 187.5; E-value:
                     6.7e-57)"
                     /gene_kind="biosynthetic"
                     /phase="0"
                     /sec_met_domain="PP-binding (E-value: 1.2e-11, bitscore:
                     40.8, seeds: 164, tool: rule-based-clusters)"
                     /sec_met_domain="PKS_AT (E-value: 1.3e-61, bitscore: 204.4,
                     seeds: 1682, tool: rule-based-clusters)"
                     /sec_met_domain="itr_KS (E-value: 7.4e-134, bitscore:
                     442.5, seeds: 96, tool: rule-based-clusters)"
                     /source="GlimmerHMM"
                     /transl_table=1
                     /translation="MASSTLSDPMLVGRNAKSFVFGGHIGPQTKKSLQKQFRFSGAADA
                     QAELVKQHQSTESGKVETVGFCAGMIAAVAVASSNNRQDFEKYGATAVRIGVLLGAIVG
                     ATEAWDKGRGKGGSVSLAVAWRTPKQGNEVTRIVQSTSPDSYISVLFDDSRATVTTSKR
                     LVPKIVRQLRAAGATAIPLAFKGKLHEPSEERARHVNALIDLCHSLPELQFPDAAQLAI
                     PTYIDHPEGKPISGEEVDLIGMVLRSVLANQLNWAATVSRLAANQQDSSLIAFGLDRPL
                     PPTIMRTFGPRQIQYDDIEEDISKLAVSSLSKPHDSEDQTVESATNVAEKEEEMDDDEM
                     IAVVGMSLKTAGADDLDEFVDMIKTGESQHEFITRERMTYDFLWREPADTDGRKWYGNF
                     MNDSDAFDHKFFKRSPRESIAIDPQGRHSMQAAYQAVAQSGYFTELARSSPAEVERRKH
                     VGCYVGLCSFEYEINTVCHPPTAFTGTGALRSFIPGRVAHYFGWTGPAMTFDTACSSST
                     VALHNACRDVLSGEVPAALVGGVNVLTNLQWTGNLAAGSFISPSGQCKPFDADADGYCR
                     GDAIAYVFLKKLSTAKADGNQVLGVIRATGINQNLNTTPLFVPNVPSLSRLFKDVIRKA
                     KVEPRDISLVECHGTGTPVGDPAEWESVRQAVAGTLRNDVVPVGSVKGHVGHTEGAAGL
                     VSLIKVLMMMRGDFIPPQASFKSMNPNIHAKPSDKMEVVTSLRCWEGDRKVALINNYGA
                     CGSNATLVLSHTAHKPIKQLENAVSGATNPRYPFRVSGIDPRSIAAYSSVLSKYLRSHP
                     EATMADVSFNLARQSNFNLSQEMIFSCSSLEELQEKLSQAESAQSVSNTAASVGIAPVR
                     AARPVILCFGGQVSTFVGLDRALYDGVAVLRYYLDECNTAIMSQGLESIFPDIFTSTPA
                     KCVIKLQTMLFALQYSAAKSWMDGGLTGKVVSVVGHSFGEITALCVAGVLSLQDTVKLI
                     AGRARLVKDSWGPDPGAMIAVEADEVLVKDILNDANLATDGSAGIACYNGPRSFTIASS
                     TAAIEPLSKTLTERGIKNKRLNVTNAFHSTLVEGLTSSLLEVGKELTFNEPIIPIERAT
                     EHGDCILDESFVPSHMRQPVFFTHAVNRLVEKHPQAIFLEAGSNSTITIMASRALKETS
                     SEAFHFQSVSFTNTKKGIDGLTDATVALWKQGLRVSFWPHQSIQTNDYTQLLLPPYQFE
                     KSRHWLELKSPTEKVLEAAQKLIANGGAGLQASGAHTNSDPKSLDQWTFLGLQENKNKT
                     KLARFRINTTSEKYQRLFTTHVIALTAPIAPATLEIDMAIETLFSLNPEWKSKGYSPIV
                     RDMLSHSPMCADSTRTHYIDLEPLNKAETEWHCLIHSVVDSSTAGKEKHAEMTIHMSAA
                     SDPAFLQEFGRYERVVNYAQCKAVLELGPNDNGVEALQGRNVYRAFKEVCDFGPIYEGV
                     RSVVGRNDESAGVVHKRHTGDTWLDVPKADSFGQVAGMYVNLLTDIPSSDMFVATGLEL
                     VMRSPKAQTETAGRENGSAVWHVLARHTRTSDKAYVTDIFIFDAETKNLSEVILGLRYV
                     RIAKAAMSKILGRMTADKSFVRGPITSPSPSVPALVAQSQPVENSKSPAAQPSPEARTR
                     RTSSKKPKVSGKRDLTEEVRNLVSSVSGLETSEMTLDAEMADLGIDSLMGMELAREVEG
                     TYKCTLDHEEQNNATTLRQFIACVANALSKSGNGGNMEHQEDGDTEDDEDDEMFSNESQ
                     DEDAVSDISTPDDSSDFSLVSEPDLATTKTSTLVVSPTTQTISAREAEAERLVVRI"
     aSDomain        complement(34352..34552)
                     /aSDomain="PP-binding"
                     /aSTool="nrps_pks_domains"
                     /database="nrpspksdomains.hmm"
                     /detection="hmmscan"
                     /domain_id="nrpspksdomains_input.path1.gene895_PP-binding.1
                     "
                     /evalue="6.70E-13"
                     /label="input.path1.gene895_PP-binding.1"
                     /locus_tag="input.path1.gene895"
                     /protein_end="1721"
                     /protein_start="1654"
                     /score="40.8"
                     /tool="antismash"
                     /translation="EEVRNLVSSVSGLETSEMTLDAEMADLGIDSLMGMELAREVEGTY
                     KCTLDHEEQNNATTLRQFIACV"
     PFAM_domain     complement(34352..34552)
                     /aSDomain="PP-binding"
                     /aSTool="clusterhmmer"
                     /database="32.0"
                     /db_xref="PF00550.25"
                     /description="Phosphopantetheine attachment site"
                     /detection="hmmscan"
                     /domain_id="clusterhmmer_input.path1.gene895_0034"
                     /evalue="1.40E-10"
                     /label="input.path1.gene895"
                     /locus_tag="input.path1.gene895"
                     /protein_end="1721"
                     /protein_start="1654"
                     /score="41.3"
                     /tool="antismash"
                     /translation="EEVRNLVSSVSGLETSEMTLDAEMADLGIDSLMGMELAREVEGTY
                     KCTLDHEEQNNATTLRQFIACV"
     aSModule        34352..38494
                     /complete
                     /domains="nrpspksdomains_input.path1.gene895_PKS_KS.1"
                     /domains="nrpspksdomains_input.path1.gene895_PKS_AT.1"
                     /domains="nrpspksdomains_input.path1.gene895_PP-binding.1"
                     /iterative
                     /locus_tags="input.path1.gene895"
                     /monomer_pairings="pk -> pk"
                     /tool="antismash"
                     /type="pks"
     aSDomain        complement(36011..36880)
                     /ASF="(Methyl)Malonyl-CoA specificity inconclusive"
                     /ASF="found active site serine: True, scaffold matched
                     GHGE: True"
                     /aSDomain="PKS_AT"
                     /aSTool="nrps_pks_domains"
                     /database="nrpspksdomains.hmm"
                     /detection="hmmscan"
                     /domain_id="nrpspksdomains_input.path1.gene895_PKS_AT.1"
                     /evalue="7.20E-63"
                     /label="input.path1.gene895_PKS_AT.1"
                     /locus_tag="input.path1.gene895"
                     /protein_end="1168"
                     /protein_start="878"
                     /score="204.4"
                     /specificity="consensus: pk"
                     /specificity="PKS signature: Malonyl-CoA"
                     /specificity="Minowa: mxmal"
                     /tool="antismash"
                     /translation="CFGGQVSTFVGLDRALYDGVAVLRYYLDECNTAIMSQGLESIFPD
                     IFTSTPAKCVIKLQTMLFALQYSAAKSWMDGGLTGKVVSVVGHSFGEITALCVAGVLSL
                     QDTVKLIAGRARLVKDSWGPDPGAMIAVEADEVLVKDILNDANLATDGSAGIACYNGPR
                     SFTIASSTAAIEPLSKTLTERGIKNKRLNVTNAFHSTLVEGLTSSLLEVGKELTFNEPI
                     IPIERATEHGDCILDESFVPSHMRQPVFFTHAVNRLVEKHPQAIFLEAGSNSTITIMAS
                     RALKETSSE"
     PFAM_domain     complement(36023..36877)
                     /aSDomain="Acyl_transf_1"
                     /aSTool="clusterhmmer"
                     /database="32.0"
                     /db_xref="PF00698.21"
                     /description="Acyl transferase domain"
                     /detection="hmmscan"
                     /domain_id="clusterhmmer_input.path1.gene895_0033"
                     /evalue="1.30E-23"
                     /label="input.path1.gene895"
                     /locus_tag="input.path1.gene895"
                     /protein_end="1164"
                     /protein_start="879"
                     /score="84.0"
                     /tool="antismash"
                     /translation="FGGQVSTFVGLDRALYDGVAVLRYYLDECNTAIMSQGLESIFPDI
                     FTSTPAKCVIKLQTMLFALQYSAAKSWMDGGLTGKVVSVVGHSFGEITALCVAGVLSLQ
                     DTVKLIAGRARLVKDSWGPDPGAMIAVEADEVLVKDILNDANLATDGSAGIACYNGPRS
                     FTIASSTAAIEPLSKTLTERGIKNKRLNVTNAFHSTLVEGLTSSLLEVGKELTFNEPII
                     PIERATEHGDCILDESFVPSHMRQPVFFTHAVNRLVEKHPQAIFLEAGSNSTITIMASR
                     ALKE"
     CDS_motif       complement(36527..36628)
                     /aSTool="nrps_pks_domains"
                     /database="abmotifs"
                     /detection="hmmscan"
                     /domain_id="nrpspksmotif_input.path1.gene895_0004"
                     /evalue="9.50E-16"
                     /label="PKSI-AT-M_m3"
                     /locus_tag="input.path1.gene895"
                     /protein_end="996"
                     /protein_start="962"
                     /score="49.9"
                     /tool="antismash"
                     /translation="VVGHSFGEITALCVAGVLSLQDTVKLIAGRARLV"
     aSDomain        complement(37223..38494)
                     /ASF="found active site cysteine: True, scaffold matched
                     GSSS: True"
                     /ASF="found active site histidines: True"
                     /aSDomain="PKS_KS"
                     /aSTool="nrps_pks_domains"
                     /database="nrpspksdomains.hmm"
                     /detection="hmmscan"
                     /domain_id="nrpspksdomains_input.path1.gene895_PKS_KS.1"
                     /evalue="1.10E-128"
                     /label="input.path1.gene895_PKS_KS.1"
                     /locus_tag="input.path1.gene895"
                     /protein_end="764"
                     /protein_start="340"
                     /score="421.5"
                     /tool="antismash"
                     /translation="IAVVGMSLKTAGADDLDEFVDMIKTGESQHEFITRERMTYDFLWR
                     EPADTDGRKWYGNFMNDSDAFDHKFFKRSPRESIAIDPQGRHSMQAAYQAVAQSGYFTE
                     LARSSPAEVERRKHVGCYVGLCSFEYEINTVCHPPTAFTGTGALRSFIPGRVAHYFGWT
                     GPAMTFDTACSSSTVALHNACRDVLSGEVPAALVGGVNVLTNLQWTGNLAAGSFISPSG
                     QCKPFDADADGYCRGDAIAYVFLKKLSTAKADGNQVLGVIRATGINQNLNTTPLFVPNV
                     PSLSRLFKDVIRKAKVEPRDISLVECHGTGTPVGDPAEWESVRQAVAGTLRNDVVPVGS
                     VKGHVGHTEGAAGLVSLIKVLMMMRGDFIPPQASFKSMNPNIHAKPSDKMEVVTSLRCW
                     EGDRKVALINNYGACGSNATLVLSH"
     PFAM_domain     complement(37370..37720)
                     /aSDomain="Ketoacyl-synt_C"
                     /aSTool="clusterhmmer"
                     /database="32.0"
                     /db_xref="PF02801.22"
                     /description="Beta-ketoacyl synthase, C-terminal domain"
                     /detection="hmmscan"
                     /domain_id="clusterhmmer_input.path1.gene895_0032"
                     /evalue="1.20E-31"
                     /label="input.path1.gene895"
                     /locus_tag="input.path1.gene895"
                     /protein_end="715"
                     /protein_start="598"
                     /score="109.1"
                     /tool="antismash"
                     /translation="LGVIRATGINQNLNTTPLFVPNVPSLSRLFKDVIRKAKVEPRDIS
                     LVECHGTGTPVGDPAEWESVRQAVAGTLRNDVVPVGSVKGHVGHTEGAAGLVSLIKVLM
                     MMRGDFIPPQASF"
     CDS_motif       complement(37538..37582)
                     /aSTool="nrps_pks_domains"
                     /database="abmotifs"
                     /detection="hmmscan"
                     /domain_id="nrpspksmotif_input.path1.gene895_0003"
                     /evalue="5.20E-04"
                     /label="PKSI-KS_m5"
                     /locus_tag="input.path1.gene895"
                     /protein_end="659"
                     /protein_start="644"
                     /score="12.3"
                     /tool="antismash"
                     /translation="VECHGTGTPVGDPAE"
     PFAM_domain     complement(37742..38500)
                     /aSDomain="ketoacyl-synt"
                     /aSTool="clusterhmmer"
                     /database="32.0"
                     /db_xref="PF00109.26"
                     /description="Beta-ketoacyl synthase, N-terminal domain"
                     /detection="hmmscan"
                     /domain_id="clusterhmmer_input.path1.gene895_0031"
                     /evalue="2.50E-57"
                     /label="input.path1.gene895"
                     /locus_tag="input.path1.gene895"
                     /protein_end="591"
                     /protein_start="338"
                     /score="194.3"
                     /tool="antismash"
                     /translation="EMIAVVGMSLKTAGADDLDEFVDMIKTGESQHEFITRERMTYDFL
                     WREPADTDGRKWYGNFMNDSDAFDHKFFKRSPRESIAIDPQGRHSMQAAYQAVAQSGYF
                     TELARSSPAEVERRKHVGCYVGLCSFEYEINTVCHPPTAFTGTGALRSFIPGRVAHYFG
                     WTGPAMTFDTACSSSTVALHNACRDVLSGEVPAALVGGVNVLTNLQWTGNLAAGSFISP
                     SGQCKPFDADADGYCRGDAIAYVFLKKLSTA"
     CDS_motif       complement(37781..37816)
                     /aSTool="nrps_pks_domains"
                     /database="abmotifs"
                     /detection="hmmscan"
                     /domain_id="nrpspksmotif_input.path1.gene895_0002"
                     /evalue="4.10E-04"
                     /label="PKSI-KS_m4"
                     /locus_tag="input.path1.gene895"
                     /protein_end="578"
                     /protein_start="566"
                     /score="13.4"
                     /tool="antismash"
                     /translation="FDADADGYCRGD"
     CDS_motif       complement(37958..38005)
                     /aSTool="nrps_pks_domains"
                     /database="abmotifs"
                     /detection="hmmscan"
                     /domain_id="nrpspksmotif_input.path1.gene895_0001"
                     /evalue="2.50E-05"
                     /label="PKSI-KS_m3"
                     /locus_tag="input.path1.gene895"
                     /protein_end="519"
                     /protein_start="503"
                     /score="16.5"
                     /tool="antismash"
                     /translation="GPAMTFDTACSSSTVA"
     PFAM_domain     complement(38948..39349)
                     /aSDomain="SAT"
                     /aSTool="clusterhmmer"
                     /database="32.0"
                     /db_xref="PF16073.5"
                     /description="Starter unit:ACP transacylase in aflatoxin
                     biosynthesis"
                     /detection="hmmscan"
                     /domain_id="clusterhmmer_input.path1.gene895_0030"
                     /evalue="6.10E-07"
                     /label="input.path1.gene895"
                     /locus_tag="input.path1.gene895"
                     /protein_end="189"
                     /protein_start="55"
                     /score="29.4"
                     /tool="antismash"
                     /translation="TESGKVETVGFCAGMIAAVAVASSNNRQDFEKYGATAVRIGVLLG
                     AIVGATEAWDKGRGKGGSVSLAVAWRTPKQGNEVTRIVQSTSPDSYISVLFDDSRATVT
                     TSKRLVPKIVRQLRAAGATAIPLAFKGKLH"
     CDS             join(40825..42108,42142..42153)
                     /Name="input.path1.gene896"
                     /gene="input.path1.gene896"
                     /gene_functions="other (smcogs) SMCOG1087:hypothetical
                     protein (Score: 258.1; E-value: 2.7e-78)"
                     /gene_kind="other"
                     /phase="0"
                     /source="GlimmerHMM"
                     /transl_table=1
                     /translation="MTDSSRDRSEAAASLEVAIVGGGVIGVMMALGLHHRGIKAVIYER
                     APTYHEVSAGFAFTGSGRECMEKLHPGILEVLSKISQKTDADTSNSYWDAFHPKTKEDA
                     EDESKSLLFRTPNNKLDYWGCVRSQLLLGCAEQLPEGNIVFGKQLMSYDDDNENDKVIL
                     HFDDGTTATADVLLGCDGIHSNTRKNMLSADHPASRAGYTHIVAYRTMVPIEAGIAALG
                     DKVAQSGCMHTGPNACLMSYPVMNGTLLNVAIFAYDPEDFPDPVKMTASAHRSEIELLF
                     EGWGPHLADIWKLYPETVVKWGLFDMEQNPPPTYANGRVCIVGDAAHASTPFLGVGACT
                     GVEDALVLCTVLESVQEKTPTALSAALQTYSKARLDRGHWVHRASRGVGEMCQWRYGPT
                     GRDPERMKAKLEKNAHQAVLFDVLGALEAKIQ"
     PFAM_domain     40867..41964
                     /aSDomain="FAD_binding_3"
                     /aSTool="clusterhmmer"
                     /database="32.0"
                     /db_xref="PF01494.19"
                     /db_xref="GO:0071949"
                     /description="FAD binding domain"
                     /detection="hmmscan"
                     /domain_id="clusterhmmer_input.path1.gene896_0035"
                     /evalue="1.00E-24"
                     /gene_ontologies="GO:0071949: FAD binding"
                     /label="input.path1.gene896"
                     /locus_tag="input.path1.gene896"
                     /protein_end="380"
                     /protein_start="14"
                     /score="87.5"
                     /tool="antismash"
                     /translation="LEVAIVGGGVIGVMMALGLHHRGIKAVIYERAPTYHEVSAGFAFT
                     GSGRECMEKLHPGILEVLSKISQKTDADTSNSYWDAFHPKTKEDAEDESKSLLFRTPNN
                     KLDYWGCVRSQLLLGCAEQLPEGNIVFGKQLMSYDDDNENDKVILHFDDGTTATADVLL
                     GCDGIHSNTRKNMLSADHPASRAGYTHIVAYRTMVPIEAGIAALGDKVAQSGCMHTGPN
                     ACLMSYPVMNGTLLNVAIFAYDPEDFPDPVKMTASAHRSEIELLFEGWGPHLADIWKLY
                     PETVVKWGLFDMEQNPPPTYANGRVCIVGDAAHASTPFLGVGACTGVEDALVLCTVLES
                     VQEKTPTALSAALQTYSKARLDRGHW"
     CDS             join(43738..44386,44471..44542,44722..44780)
                     /NRPS_PKS="Domain: PKS_ER (21-225). E-value: 2e-25. Score:
                     81.3. Matches aSDomain:
                     nrpspksdomains_input.path1.gene897_PKS_ER.1"
                     /NRPS_PKS="type: other"
                     /Name="input.path1.gene897"
                     /gene="input.path1.gene897"
                     /gene_functions="biosynthetic-additional (smcogs)
                     SMCOG1028:crotonyl-CoA reductase / alcohol dehydrogenase
                     (Score: 154.7; E-value: 5.4e-47)"
                     /gene_kind="biosynthetic-additional"
                     /source="GlimmerHMM"
                     /transl_table=1
                     /translation="MSTPTNHAAWMPAPKVIPLAISPAPYTAPGPNQIVVRNHALGINP
                     IDWVKQLLGDALLAHVQYPAVLGEDIAGTVVAVGEGVTRFKEGDRVLAVAAALLSNSPA
                     EGGFQEYTVVREWFAVGLPESVTFEAGAALPLAVLTAGTGLFGKDGLALDLPSIPRRES
                     NSRVVIVAGGASAVGGTAVQLVRAAGYDVVSTASPHNFELVKKLGAEQVFDYKNIFAEV
                     ILKHEGPGETSKRIIRVEDAFAKHREGVSAKKVVVQL"
     aSDomain        join(43801..44386,44471..44496)
                     /aSDomain="PKS_ER"
                     /aSTool="nrps_pks_domains"
                     /database="nrpspksdomains.hmm"
                     /detection="hmmscan"
                     /domain_id="nrpspksdomains_input.path1.gene897_PKS_ER.1"
                     /evalue="2.00E-25"
                     /label="input.path1.gene897_PKS_ER.1"
                     /locus_tag="input.path1.gene897"
                     /protein_end="225"
                     /protein_start="21"
                     /score="81.3"
                     /tool="antismash"
                     /translation="SPAPYTAPGPNQIVVRNHALGINPIDWVKQLLGDALLAHVQYPAV
                     LGEDIAGTVVAVGEGVTRFKEGDRVLAVAAALLSNSPAEGGFQEYTVVREWFAVGLPES
                     VTFEAGAALPLAVLTAGTGLFGKDGLALDLPSIPRRESNSRVVIVAGGASAVGGTAVQL
                     VRAAGYDVVSTASPHNFELVKKLGAEQVFDYKNIFAEVILK"
     aSModule        43801..44496
                     /domains="nrpspksdomains_input.path1.gene897_PKS_ER.1"
                     /incomplete
                     /locus_tags="input.path1.gene897"
                     /tool="antismash"
                     /type="pks"
     PFAM_domain     43828..44022
                     /aSDomain="ADH_N"
                     /aSTool="clusterhmmer"
                     /database="32.0"
                     /db_xref="PF08240.12"
                     /db_xref="GO:0055114"
                     /description="Alcohol dehydrogenase GroES-like domain"
                     /detection="hmmscan"
                     /domain_id="clusterhmmer_input.path1.gene897_0036"
                     /evalue="9.20E-09"
                     /gene_ontologies="GO:0055114: oxidation-reduction process"
                     /label="input.path1.gene897"
                     /locus_tag="input.path1.gene897"
                     /protein_end="95"
                     /protein_start="30"
                     /score="35.2"
                     /tool="antismash"
                     /translation="PNQIVVRNHALGINPIDWVKQLLGDALLAHVQYPAVLGEDIAGTV
                     VAVGEGVTRFKEGDRVLAVA"
     CDS             complement(45015..46811)
                     /ID="input.cds898.1"
                     /Name="input.path1.gene898"
                     /Note="single-exon"
                     /gene="input.path1.gene898"
                     /phase="0"
                     /source="GlimmerHMM"
                     /transl_table=1
                     /translation="MDCDPDTILTPSSAAALLSSTQKAHLHEVASHLHTIYETLVKMRF
                     VDEDAVISGPHTLSSSILEVYHALKLDPAIIYLYSIMPYIDPGLTSARDFFQGGEFFNP
                     LNEGHVKQGRDPRYLCPEGGYDDENGEYMYPWYTPLSGCANHSPCLVYDAQGERIWAVD
                     QIDGNTTDPVYSKGWYWDVEEAKKEESNWGESDDGAWSGEEEEEEADEDSDYGSGGSSE
                     FWRDDDDVAQDEVDAMVIDQEEEVDYDEGFEHVEEPEEWELQEAQRALIPNDNSMETLR
                     SRPAIDVLRDINRWYCELKELPGQGEHDGWLAPKVLRPLYRKHGWPDNFDGRAFEIEVI
                     FVAADESAHYDSEEPIRKVKCYESWLEYSGRDITESTQQIADADTPAAEWKARMKLWQA
                     EERHRRTTKDLEKSQEKAERLCPGGTCQRDEDLPLWRLEKLRVQTKHKRESVERSSKMP
                     DEFIANPEKIRAWERTCRKDQESLELQEAAYKTAKADAERLCPGKTFHSATGIKGLGRK
                     DTYYWIKTQKKLVEHYLEQIREAQEFEETVPVEAPETQEAVKKLIAEHKKTLERCQTEQ
                     ARYEKWLEEHGNETDDIVIDTQ"
     CDS             join(47938..47993,48036..48137,48406..48632,48691..49032,
                     49086..49585)
                     /Name="input.path1.gene899"
                     /gene="input.path1.gene899"
                     /source="GlimmerHMM"
                     /transl_table=1
                     /translation="MAAFAPPVRRGDFIYTSILTAELTSLLRPTPDKRSKARNPVTTTP
                     TKDPAWHCEAVKEKAGKTNEGVKGKAGKTNEGVKGKAGKSSEAVKGKAGKSGEAVKGKM
                     GKGGKGGGAGGSSMQVPGGGINVNVNLSMNSGLSALDQLDLKQVVGELQKGKRKRGKEE
                     TADEKPSPKKATAAREKVSSSTAKGTSSTPQVASKPAAKTGRTKQTARKSTGMPLYKKG
                     EPAASSPYLSPPTKLESKSSGYTPTHPRSGYIKQEQPSSQPTILLSGTYTIHTINSPAS
                     AYSHLDVYKDPTRAIWWANLILTHNHNAERHQFFIKMDPGPSFETLGRAVTLGWRMRVV
                     DTEEVKFGTGCTGGATFSKDGESMMVDVVLRNVPGMGDVHIRAYRLRGASQAGDLQEDW
                     DDVRRVAYG"
     CDS             complement(join(52202..53320,53370..55426,55473..55857))
                     /Name="input.path1.gene900"
                     /gene="input.path1.gene900"
                     /gene_functions="other (smcogs) SMCOG1272:TPR
                     repeat-containing protein (Score: 46.6; E-value: 4.4e-14)"
                     /gene_kind="other"
                     /source="GlimmerHMM"
                     /transl_table=1
                     /translation="MAAVSNGANGVNGASFPPKRFSKVPESISVPVADEDGIADIDLEL
                     GDMIEDDPTELLTLLETEQSAKATWVTVAIAYAKHKKLDVALEVLAKALQVFANARSDD
                     KLSILNATCWLYLLKCREAPRVNNDNNPNVQTKDYFLQGATSVINDASRISPSYPPLFL
                     ARGVLYLLRASMAKQNPSTAAGPNAVNSERMDTLKQAAKCFEDAIRASGGRNLMAKMGK
                     ARVSYSMGKYAEALKAYQSILESSPGLIDPDPRIGIGCCFWQLGFKDDAATAWQRALDL
                     NSESKIALTLLGLHTLNKTSHLPATDPMFASLTKKSVTDFIVPSVKLDNKYPLTCATLS
                     KWYNISRDYAKVETLSRRAIELTDVNAIASDGWYQLARKEHQYGDQNKAADYYQRSDLA
                     RGGDSAGYIPAKFGSAQLRVLRHDNDGAKFRLEKILQQQAPAVEAQTLLGTLYAEEVFS
                     GQGGKDEKAAALKKALKYLEDVQKAWKDQKRKLTPDPSVLLNLARLYETDHPEKSLKCL
                     EEVEQIELAGIPEEEYPEVEDKAELNNALRELLPPQLLNNMACFHYQAERYPRARELFQ
                     AAVQGCVKAADRDESVDTDALVTSISYNLGRTYEAEGMLPEAKDVFEGLQKRHPNYIDA
                     QIRLAYIALRQQPTDEGPRAVKDLVKNHEDNLEVRALYGWYANKSKKRGVPMQEDHEQR
                     HYKHTLQKFDKHDTYSLVGMGNIHLATAREMRRDTEQDKEKRRKIYDRAVEFFNKVLEL
                     DPRNAYAAQGIAIALAEDRKDHSTSLQIFTKVKETLKDFNVYMNLGHTYSELKQYARAI
                     ENYEIALAKKPQDLTIIACLGRVWFIRGRTDQSLPHMKTALEYSQQALKLAPNQNHFQF
                     NVAFVQFQIAQLMNNIKSTQLSLADVKEAQQGLDEAIKLFEEVAKSDNPYPKNDIVQRA
                     NMGRNTMINQLQRVYDRQSEYEKENADKLQQARDLREAELRKRDELRRKAEEEKAEQAR
                     KILEERRKLEERDREYMERRIEEERRRQELIDDSEVRRSERRAKGKGGKRKKKGDADDS
                     ETEAGGSDSDASAKPRRRRNKSAGASGTEGLSDEERPKTKKRKLARKNEPVGKYKSSEF
                     VASDDEDEDIPDAPAGDDADAKAASANEDEDEDEGVAAPRGGGRKRVVDDEDEDDEEGP
                     VPGGNGAPVGIGGVDEDEDE"
     PFAM_domain     complement(join(53309..53320,53370..53432))
                     /aSDomain="TPR_8"
                     /aSTool="clusterhmmer"
                     /database="32.0"
                     /db_xref="PF13181.6"
                     /db_xref="GO:0005515"
                     /description="Tetratricopeptide repeat"
                     /detection="hmmscan"
                     /domain_id="clusterhmmer_input.path1.gene900_0038"
                     /evalue="1.20E-03"
                     /gene_ontologies="GO:0005515: protein binding"
                     /label="input.path1.gene900"
                     /locus_tag="input.path1.gene900"
                     /protein_end="818"
                     /protein_start="793"
                     /score="18.9"
                     /tool="antismash"
                     /translation="VYMNLGHTYSELKQYARAIENYEIA"
     PFAM_domain     complement(54057..54149)
                     /aSDomain="TPR_10"
                     /aSTool="clusterhmmer"
                     /database="32.0"
                     /db_xref="PF13374.6"
                     /description="Tetratricopeptide repeat"
                     /detection="hmmscan"
                     /domain_id="clusterhmmer_input.path1.gene900_0037"
                     /evalue="4.20E-03"
                     /label="input.path1.gene900"
                     /locus_tag="input.path1.gene900"
                     /protein_end="585"
                     /protein_start="554"
                     /score="16.9"
                     /tool="antismash"
                     /translation="LNNMACFHYQAERYPRARELFQAAVQGCVKA"
ORIGIN
        1 gtacgcgcgt ccgtattgaa tcctgagtcg aaagggggtc ctagaatcct tgtatctctt
       61 tccctcaatc gtcataagag gggttgacag cttttgatcg attatgcgtt ttcatccagt
      121 cagctactct gctgccactt tccaaaaaca taaaacacat ctctttccca ttcatacaag
      181 gatagctggc ctactcagcc atcccattta tcgtgagctt gcgagcgttc cgcaagatta
      241 tcaacccgct cgacactagc agcctcagca gcttcagtag cccattttgc gcgcgcaaga
      301 tcgcagaacc acctttcata ccatgacttc aaattcttct agaaaccgta tgtgagtcca
      361 ggtcgaagaa ttgacccatt ctttaataca ccgaggaaaa tcatccagca cctcaggtat
      421 tccgaacagg ataatacgta tgccacatcc catcatcgta gacctgcgtg ctactctgcg
      481 ggctcgccgt caccaccacc gtgacgaaca ccaccgaggc tgcggtcgaa actccggtcg
      541 gaagcttcgt cgcggagttc tggcccgata tcggtatcga agatcctgtt ggattttgga
      601 caggcgcagg tgtgcttgta tccgtcgatg ttgatgatga gtttgaaaag ctcgatgtag
      661 gcgtgttact agtgatcagc gatgaagacg ctttagattt atgcgagtct gttcctgata
      721 ttgaagatgg ctgtgagctt gaatagctta ttacccttac cgatgtggat gatgcagacg
      781 cagacgtggt ggtatccaac gtatccgatg acaccgcccg gctcgtgtta gaggtaaccg
      841 tcaaaaaact gctgctcgac cggggaattt tcttcaccat tgtttccacg acggtcacaa
      901 gtgttgtctg tgtaaaggtc atcgaatacg cgacttcaaa cggaatgata tccaacgact
      961 gcacggaggc acccgtatcg tccgtcgaag aagccgtttc cgcgctttgg gacaaagtct
     1021 ccgcctcttt tgtcgaagcc gaagccggtg cctccgccgt cgtcgtacct tcttcatgcc
     1081 gcacggtcga acgcccctcc acctccgtaa caaccagcgt actcaccgtc ctcaccgtca
     1141 ccagcgtaga agcccacacc acaaccctcc acgtcccaat ctccccactc cccgtcgacg
     1201 agctaaccac cttcccactc cccttccccg cgctgcaatc ccccctcctc gcacaccccg
     1261 ccatcggatc cttcccatgc ctcctgtcgt ccgtctccgt ctccggcgcc gtcctcctct
     1321 tgtacgcctc ggggtcatta atatcgtcgg ctgagatatc cgcgatgatg caccgcagct
     1381 tgcgcacgcc gtgcttgaaa tagtcgccca gctcttgctt cacaccgtgg tactcggcgc
     1441 ccgcgtgcac gatgcagtac ccctcgggcg cgacgttgct gtgggcgttg tacatccaca
     1501 tgccgccgtc cggggcggcc gttacgttgt ttccgaggcg gtccttgtgc tcgtcttgtt
     1561 tgtggaggat ccagtggaag ggggcgaggg cgtcagagtg gaagctgatg gatactgcgt
     1621 cagcctcgtg tatccatgct ccataatctg gaggcaacat atatacatat atacatatat
     1681 acatatatac atatatacat atatacatat atacatatat acatatatac atatacatat
     1741 acatatacac acacatataa acacacacca tacttactgc atatcaaaaa cctcaatatc
     1801 ctccgcgtta taccgcacat tcgcactaca cgctctatcg cacccataca aatcgctaca
     1861 atcgctcggg gcgcgacacc ccacctcgcc ctcgggtatc tggtcgtcgc ccagcttctc
     1921 ggtccaatcg cggcgcttga accgcggcgc agcctcgacc tgcgcccagg agggcgcctt
     1981 gtcgctgtcg ttgaacacgc ggtacgccca gtcttggtac ttgctcgggt cgaaggggcc
     2041 ctcgaagtag atgtcgaagt tggcccgggc gcctgggagc agtggggcgc tgatcgcaat
     2101 cgcgagtggg agggggaggt gcatggtggg ggataaggtt tggttaggtt gggggtgggt
     2161 tgtatgtatg tatgggggtt ggggtggggg tggagttagg tggtctgggt ggtggggttg
     2221 tgtggcatgg taattgagtg tttgtatgtg tatctctgtg tctttcttct tgaaaggtcg
     2281 ttgttttgtc cagaaactgc tgatgttcag taaaggactt gacctcctga atgttggtct
     2341 cgatggaccc tgggtcttgg caatatacct aggtatgtac ctagtgtata gcttcgattt
     2401 ctaagacatg taggaggtcg ttccgatggc gaagatgtgt tttcagccgg tggaatggca
     2461 tttggacatg cgaatctctc attctggtcc agtgttgcga aggaaagtgt ggcaacttac
     2521 tgggtgcttg aatccgagtt tcgttatagt gtttcaaaaa ataggcaggc gcgacctgga
     2581 attagaaatg aactccagtg tgatgttttc tgtcgactgg ttctagattg tcaaaagtca
     2641 ggctgactat tattccttat cgtcgatgta gaccggtttc cgatacgcgc gttgttgggt
     2701 tgtatgctag atgtgccgga ttgtttagca gggcgacttg atgaagctta tttagttcaa
     2761 gtggcgtagc ttaatatctg agacattgca acgtcactgc tctctttcat ggcagatggt
     2821 gtaacaaagg taggcgagca atagtattat tcagtgtaat aaagcaatga gcatatctga
     2881 taaagaaaat gcacacaaaa gttggtcatg catccacgac gtaaagagct tacttaatta
     2941 tggattgtat atactattgt agtagcaaag ggaacgaatg ttcaaatgcc aaaaaataat
     3001 atcttactcc accccgtgca attggacacc gccaataatt cacctgcgat aattatatag
     3061 cttcctcctc gcactgccac aacgcatgat agcaagccca ttgaactggt gttaagatgc
     3121 gggagaaatg ccccatacat cactatatgt gtaggatcaa tctacaggcc gaaccctgat
     3181 cttctacagt acagcacggg aggaatgccc cgcacatcac tacatgccga ggacaagttt
     3241 atggaccgaa ccttgccctt ctgcagtaca gcacgtctaa ccaacccaac aagataataa
     3301 taatctacaa tcacacctca ccccatactt cccgatccga cctctacctc tccgcctcct
     3361 ccagcgctct cccctccgcc caccccaccc acctcctcac caccccatcc acatccttga
     3421 ccccctccct cgtcgcctcc acctcaaacc actccctatg ctccttccca cacgcctcac
     3481 acttcttaat caccctctta tccgccagct cgatatgaat cagacgctcc accctatgca
     3541 caaacggcac cttcctatgc acctcactcg cactcgcctg cctcgacgcc tgcggcgacc
     3601 cccgcggact cgccccaggc gacgctcccg gcgacgcacc cggcgacgcc cgcggggacg
     3661 gccccggcgt cgacggcaca tacgggtagt accggaccag cgagaggtcg tacccgcact
     3721 ggcgcgtcca ttcgtgcatg cggcgggtga cgttgttggc gcggccgatc ttcaggagta
     3781 tggtgttttt ctcggcgtct ttcgtggtac tcccgctttc ccgcgctgtt ccaaccccag
     3841 ccccagcccc agccccagca ccagcaccgg aaacagcgcg ctcccgccgc acagaatact
     3901 gccgcagcac gtccgacgtc gcgcgcccgc gcccgtgccg cgacggcggg acaagcaggt
     3961 ccgacgccgt gcgcgcgggt gcggggcccg cggcttcggg cgtcagccag aagatgtaga
     4021 tgtagccctc ctcgtctttt tgcgatattg gctttgcgag ttcggcggcg agggcggatg
     4081 aggtctgctg ggggagggac gcgggtatga gttgggatgg gctctttggg tgtttcgagg
     4141 ggacgggttt gcggggtggt gtcgatggtg ctggtgctgg cgctggtgct ggtaccgtgt
     4201 tgctagctgg ctggggacgc ggtttcgagg tcgatggtcg ggggcttcgg ccatgggcgg
     4261 ggagcagcgt gcgggcgctt gtggcggtcg ttgtcgtcgg gggagccgca gcagagggag
     4321 gcccagaagc tgtgtttgcg gggcgggggc cgcgactcgg ggcggtaggc ggggcgtttt
     4381 cggcgctccg ccatgacgtc gctggggacg gagaggaggg gccttgcact tggtcccagg
     4441 tgggtgggcg gttgatcttg cggggggccg ggcggacgac gcgtctggtt tgttctgctt
     4501 gcgtcggcgc tggggtgctg gggtgtgctc tggctcggcg acgtcgagga cgccgagacg
     4561 ggcgacgagg gtgtcgatgc tgttcctttc ttggaggggt atagttgtgt gtcttgggcg
     4621 ctggctcctg gggcgttggc tgccatgagg tgctcggcct ggtccttgtg ctgccagcag
     4681 aaaaatgctg ccgcgcccgt ctcttcctcg tcatcgtcgc tcacgacgga tgcaactgcc
     4741 agtacgccgc cattgtgcga ggtgtcttta gcatcgattg cgcgcctgca cggtcgtcca
     4801 gacttggtga tgcctttgca tgtcgtcgcc gggtttcgcg aatcggagcg cggtatgagg
     4861 gattccggtg tgcggccagt aaacattgcc aatcgcgtct tctgttatag aggaggtagg
     4921 actgtgaagc tgtagagccg gtgctattca aagcggtgaa tccaacgata ctgtctctaa
     4981 aatatatatc agtgcaaaaa atatatatga aatatgactc ttaaacaagg tgaaagtaag
     5041 agcgctgtgt gaattcacaa cgagcgtcac aacaagcgtc acggaagcaa tgcaagagag
     5101 gaaagaagcc aaggaaacag gattgacgtg tatgatgcat tctgaggcta tgtaagcgcc
     5161 gaaacagggt tgctgtctcg ctgtggggtg aaagagatgg cgggccgcca actcgagtca
     5221 acgtcgcgtg gcagacgcga ggcttagtca agcaccgcca caattggcgc cacacctgtg
     5281 gctgggtcgg ctgttgatag ccgagtgggc ggatgtggcg cagcttacct tgcacttatg
     5341 tacatcagta taggtatata cctacatata cacacggacc cctcctccgg cgacatgtga
     5401 ttccaacggc cctcaaaggc cggagtacat acgtcctcgc catatcagca cccatgacag
     5461 cgagcgttat gtaaacgacc atgcgcccta cctgccagtg ttgaggcgcc gactttatca
     5521 gccctgatac gatacggccc cagcctaacc gtcagataaa ccaaaaaata tcgcatcaga
     5581 ttaataacgg tttgccccct acaatcgacg gcatatctca cgatgcccaa aactgccgct
     5641 ttgagtagtg tcagcctggc acaacaacac acatctacag tagtcgcctc cgccctcctt
     5701 ccctcctacg gggtaagatc aaacgcagtc cacaaatgac ccacttccgt gccccggcgc
     5761 actgcgcgca ttcgccctgc gcgctccacg gcgattgtgc taagagcgca tgttgcccga
     5821 ttccttgacg tcaaggagag gcgccgcagg ctacacggca gactccctat ctatacatca
     5881 agcgccttga cagccggcca aaatgcatcg ctctcagagg gcggcgcttg taacaaggtg
     5941 cctaaaatta gcaacgtgta tggaaacacg tggtaagcgt acctaagcta cccgaccaca
     6001 gatgcatgca tacattatac tcggtctcca ctaacaagca tgcaccgacg acataatacc
     6061 tgatttacgt cttggggttc ggagatatca agcggacata tgcggctagt gtagctctat
     6121 gcatgtacct atgcgtgtat ggatttctcg attgttttgg cgttgggtag gtatactccc
     6181 ccgcattctg tgaggctgac acccgtgcat gctgggtcgt agcgatgtca tatatgtatg
     6241 tatgtgcgat atatcaggct ggcatgcgtt actacgtagg tagagggctg acgtctcctg
     6301 tagagagctt tgtgtataat atagtgggga ggtcggacaa ggttcaggtt gtttatggtt
     6361 gtgtgacgcg cgggctccaa gtgccccgtt cggggaggaa gccgaggaag cgtctcgagg
     6421 ttgtgggatg ggcgttgagg tgtcgtggaa tgttggatcg gagggtttcg tgttatttga
     6481 tgagactagg tactaggtta gtatgtcttt gacgcccaat ctcttgtatg gtgatgcggc
     6541 aattgaggct tttgcgagat gatagagcga gaactatatg tgcataaacc atttccgcga
     6601 ctgcacccac agcatattta ccacatatac atatagttaa gcaattaata cctagcataa
     6661 gctgtcgtgc tcgttgtagg gatgggttat tgtgaatgaa tgattcggtc attggatacg
     6721 gagccgaagg gatccgtcgg gcactcccgt cgttcctggt aataaggcca tcaataatct
     6781 cgctgataaa tccgtacgca gactaacagt cttctgaaca ctcaattgca tcggttcctg
     6841 ccgatcttgg tcttcgatca acacagacat agacatgttc cgaccgcaca cttcgcgacg
     6901 atcaatcgca caagccgttc aaatccaaac gcgccacact atgtctgacg cgacagtgga
     6961 acgtgcaagc gtgagatgtc accccaaagc cagcagtggg ttctgccgtg caccgtacga
     7021 gtcggcgttc ggcgggcgct cgcccgtcac gtgaataaga ttggcaggag cgctaccatc
     7081 ccaccgcacg tttgatctcc aacatgttca tctcaagacc cacatcgctg cagtctttca
     7141 tctcgccaag cggcatgccg atccccgaaa gatgcaagtc tagaacggtg gcgctcgcaa
     7201 atgcgcggca aaggcccctt cgccctgcag accgtccacc gcgagatgag acccgtgatg
     7261 tgcgctccac cgcggagccg taaatttcca caagcatggg gatacccgtt gatgagctgg
     7321 tcagtgctgg gtatatgtat gtaggtgggt agggtgcgtc gctctctttt gtctcgtcag
     7381 cctcaacttg ggtccctcac attcgttcac tctcgcaagc cgtggtgctg cgcttccatt
     7441 cgttgtgact acgtcttcac cccgggcaaa cctgctcaca ttctctcttt gaacacaccc
     7501 aattaattcc ctccgcgaat tccatatcag cgcgctagtg cgtttgccca aacttcccag
     7561 aaccagtggt acatccagat caacctcgca cataaacaaa acctccgcac cccaaaacaa
     7621 cacaagcccg caaaatgaag tctttcctca gcatgctgcc cctcgcggga ctcgcccttg
     7681 cacagggcca gtgtgctccc ggcatcaccg tcaccgagac ctcgaccgaa aaagtcaccg
     7741 tcacggtaca gccaagctcg tacgtggagc cgtctgccat cgcgacgccg aactcgcagg
     7801 atacgaagcc ttccccttac taccccatcg gcaacagcac cgccaatggc ccgaccaact
     7861 accctaccca cacgccccag gcacccacct ccatcgagac ctacatcctc cccacctcgg
     7921 acgtcatctc cgcctctgtc tccgtctcca gctcctcatc caagaaggtc aagaccatct
     7981 acgtcgtccc ctcgccaatt aaccctccat catcctccca agccgccgct gctccggccg
     8041 cgacatctca agctgctgtg tccgcgcccg tagccgatgc ccctgctcct gcgcccacgg
     8101 ctgatgccga tgtcgctgat gtaggcaaga cgagcgcgaa cgccgttaca ggctctgcct
     8161 cgttctacgg cggcaacctc gccggcggag cgtgctcatt ctccggctac acgctgccat
     8221 ccagcctctt cggaacagcc ttcggaggca cctgggatgc ctcccaatgc ggtgcctgcg
     8281 tgtccgtcac aaacgccgcc ggaaagagca tcaaagccat ggtacgcacc tccccacacc
     8341 cctcccctcc cccacctgca cccgactaac cacgtgcccc cccagatcgt cgaccaatgc
     8401 cccgagtgcc ccagctccaa actcgacctc ttcgaatccg ccttcacgca gctcggctcc
     8461 aagtccgcgg gcatcatccc catcagctac tccgtcgtcc cctgcggcat cacgtcgccg
     8521 ctcgtgctca agaacaagga gggcacctcc cctactggtt cgcgatgcag gtcatgaatg
     8581 ccaacgttgc ggtcgcctcg ctgtcggtgt cgacggatgg cgggaacacg tggaaggcga
     8641 cgacgcgcag caagtacaat ttctttgaga actcggctgg ctttgggacg agcacggtgg
     8701 atgtcaaggt tacggctacg aacgggaaga gcgttgttgt gaagggggtt agtgtgcagg
     8761 cgaatgcggt gaagactgcg ggtgggaact tttagatgag ttgagggtgt gagggagagt
     8821 gtgggatggg acgcaaggat aggatgcaag gatgggatgt tatgattacg gattgattgt
     8881 tgaagtttaa cttctagtat atttaccttt ctggtggggc gggcgagggt tccgcggttt
     8941 tttctcttct gtttcacttc tctgcgatgc tccgtcgcgt gtgcgatggg cgagcgagcg
     9001 acattgccat gtggcatgcg gttaaaaata catgcttcga tgaagctttt ccaatcttaa
     9061 aaatttcccc tggcgacttc attccgttcc aatcaagaac aaccacgcga ccatccaaca
     9121 gagcacaatc gggcacattt caaagcatca ccagcacaag caagacatct catccccaaa
     9181 gtttatataa gacaatctag cgaaattatg ttgacagtcc gcacgctcca caagacctca
     9241 ggctcgcaag atcatcaccc caccgacacc acactgaacg acgccccaac accccgccgt
     9301 caccacctgt agctcagcta gtcccacact tagtagcagg agtcatcctc cccgttcccg
     9361 ttatcactgc acccccggcg cagccctcca aaaactcgat agcaccgcct tctccgccaa
     9421 ggcacgtgaa gcgaacgttg tcaccgctcc agttggggtg gcccgcaacg gtcagggcct
     9481 ggctgatttg gtcatagtag tcacctatcg gatggatcaa tattgagact cggggtgcat
     9541 gtgtatgttt gtgtgtaggt atgtgggcag actcaccctt cttgagaagc gaggaaccgc
     9601 agtattcgaa gccctggggt gtgttagata catatacata tatgcatgtg tatgttgaga
     9661 tgggtaagtg ggtggtgggg gtagtttact tgaacgcagt tgtcggcgag gacgctgcca
     9721 gcaaggagag caacgagaga ggcggtgatg gtgaagaact gcattttggc tttgggttgg
     9781 tgagttggga agttggtttc gtggtggaga tggtgggaaa gaatgtgtaa aagaaagtgt
     9841 aaatgagtgt tgagaagatt gtaatgaatg cttgaggatc tggagattgt cagaagggca
     9901 tgtactgtga atttatatct tgcggactgt acggattttg tagctgcctg atcgcaatga
     9961 aggaccctgg cctactccat ctccggatgc ggtacactac gcccggtact tttactcctc
    10021 cattagtaag aacattgtcc gcatttctta cagtttgcct agaatgctcg taaatctcca
    10081 aatgaggacg ttttcatccg tataagtgag cttaatgcac tgcggcttcg ctcagtatga
    10141 cgaagcgcta gcccgaagtg gagtacatcg acagcgtttt cctattctgg caattgaagt
    10201 tgctcctact aaacgaacga gacctgtctc gaataaccgt ctaactttgc gagtaggacg
    10261 gtgtaacagt ttcgcttctc gatgtgttct tattcggact cctactggca gaattgggag
    10321 ggcagagctc cggagccctg gagttaacac gtgcacgtga catctcttcg ggctgaaacg
    10381 cagtgcatat ccatacgcag cgctcgagtg tttttgacac atacaaaatc cacagtcaag
    10441 tttctaatta aaggctatca gaagtgatcg gtgagtaatt gcatggtgat ccttcggttg
    10501 gaatacaaga aggaaatggg agtgaaatca caataaaaat aaattcatgg ttttcagttc
    10561 ggcaatacat ccgctcttcg agctgctgaa ttcaccatcc atgtaattta ctttcgcgtc
    10621 cgccggagag accatttcgc gatcatctga aacgtatatt cctctctctg gaaaaactaa
    10681 aagtacaaga cgcttcaagg cgcaggagta tcaacatatt ccagctcaac caaggattgg
    10741 aaagcacctc cttggccacc tgtgacaccc acgaaacgga aatttctact cgctttctgg
    10801 aatagagcaa cgaattcttc gacactgcgt tccttggcgg cgtgcaccgc aagcatgaag
    10861 atatcctcca gtctaagaaa ctcattagta cttgtgatgc catgcgtgtc tctcttgaat
    10921 ctcaagatct atggagttac tcacctgatc tgcttgtcgc tcagcgcaac cgtgggctgt
    10981 gcctttccag atggcatgat tccctcgcta actaggacgc gagccccgtt cttcagagcc
    11041 ggaaccaggt ttcccacgat acggacgacg tcttcatctg accagtcgtg caggacatgt
    11101 cggaacatgt agacgtcggc tgtgagaggg tttggggtga acaaatcgtg ttcgacaaac
    11161 tcgacacgtt gcgagatact ggcatcagcg cgtgctaagc gctctcgacc ttgttgcagg
    11221 ccgttcttgt caatgtcttg gacgatgaaa gtagcatctg ggcagacggg ggccagtgcc
    11281 aaacatgtgt gtcctgatga tccaccaagc tttcagaacc cgtattagta atttgattct
    11341 ttgaacaagt gtgatggcta gaaggttcac ttacatcaac aaaggttcca ttcccaatct
    11401 tgtctgccca gtcccacgag ttcacgagat gcttcacgtc ccacataggt agcttggttc
    11461 gacctgcctg gtacttgtgg tatcgctggc ctctagtcgg gtcggccccg atgtatgcaa
    11521 aagcattggg gaaatctgga taagcgacgt tgaatgctgc agcggggccc tcgctgcctc
    11581 tgactttctg ctgtgacagc gtctcggcca tgtgcaagtt catgatggcc agttcctccg
    11641 aggcgatgct tgcaatatct cgcacatgct catgctcagc aagataggca ctaaacttgg
    11701 tatgtgcaaa atagccctcg gtcggctcac tgaacagacc attgccaatg gagtaacgga
    11761 caattcgttt caaaatgtca gcaggcaggc caaccttaat ggccaagtcc tcagctgaga
    11821 tcgatccttc ggatgggacg ctctgagcaa tttcgaatcg cacgaggatg gcgatgttgg
    11881 cactatcaat ggactggttt ttacgtagat tagtagttgt aagatggttg tgattctacc
    11941 gcttaccgca taagatagat gaagaagtgc ttcttctggg ccccataagt ttaccaccaa
    12001 ctccattgcg gtgttgatgg cggcggtgcg gacatcgtgg tcattagttt gatcatcatt
    12061 gataattgca gaaagtttct caacacttgc agcaagtgtc gacttaatct ctcccgaaga
    12121 tgtcattgtt gtaataattg atgccaaaaa tggcaataca aaaggcagag tttgacagac
    12181 gtttttatca gcaatagtcc ttcatgaatt caatattgca gtccgcccag ccacaacgat
    12241 tagtccggct gggtatcaac taggaaattt ggagctagaa cgatactcgt tctgagaatg
    12301 tcactttgtc ttggacgatg acgccagtat gcgggagttg gaaaaaatga ctgccatgtc
    12361 gctctgacat ttacggggat cgtatgcgag atgcacttta acatttacca cactatttcg
    12421 caccaccgat ggcggtatgc tctccgtcgc ttctactttt ttccgcaaaa taacaaaatt
    12481 cggagccgga gttatgacat ctgcgaagtc cccgacacta ggtgtggggg ccacggattg
    12541 cactagtgca attcactggc cgctaagcta aacgagaagc ggcgtgaatc ccacgtatca
    12601 tctctattga agggaaaatc cctggtacgc attcttagga gatagatgca tactgcacat
    12661 gaataatgct gtaattcgat attcaagata gtgacaggtt ctttcctgtg cctggttgtg
    12721 ccctaaacgt gtagtgtgaa tctttgtctc tgtgcacaca gtcccaatca ccttcccttc
    12781 cggatttagt atgtttccat gctgcaggcg caaatatcct ggctattgaa gtccatagag
    12841 ttggcaacag ctggttggga ttataagaga ctcttacagt accgaaacac ctagtatatc
    12901 tacactgcta atctttatcg ctttttgcct caataccttc cacaatataa cagtcatggg
    12961 atccaatggt ttcctagagg ctatgaaggc tcgtagaagt atctattcag tcaataaaga
    13021 cattcctatc tctgacaagc gaattgccga gatcacggag caggttctcc tccattctcc
    13081 atcctgcttc aattgccaat caggtcgtat cgttcttcta ctcaacgagg aacatgagac
    13141 attctgggac tttgtgcttg aagtcttgaa gcccatcctc cccctgaaca attcaccggt
    13201 ttcgagcaga agatcggcgg ttttaaggca ggctatggca cagtaagtcc tgaattttat
    13261 gtgatcacgc gtttgctaga agatctcatg cgcgtaacac ctcagccctg ttcacctatc
    13321 atatccgtct gagatccttt gctaaccgat aatgcgattc aggccctttt cttcgaagac
    13381 cccgagccaa ttgaagagct tcgcaagaac ttccccatcg tagcttctca catgaacgat
    13441 tggagtcagc ataattcggg tatccaacaa tttgctcttt ggaccgctct cgagacggaa
    13501 ggtctaggtg ccagccttca acactacaat cctttggtgg acattaaggc tcaggagaaa
    13561 tggagcattc ctgttgactg gagtttgcgc gcacaacttg tgtttggtgg gaaggcaggt
    13621 gaagctggag ataaggagtt taagcctgtt caagaaaggc tttttgttca cggtgcaaag
    13681 cagtaggcat tcagtcaacg tttggaggat gcctaagtca taccgttgcg ctgtttatga
    13741 aatgctcttg atctacaatt tgtatcccac aaaaggatac cacagttaag ggttgattgg
    13801 aagacgacac ataatttatt gatttccaca tcccattcaa gacaatgaat atgctttaac
    13861 tatatgcgtt attttattgg ttgaatcgcg aatacaggtg ataattccgt cgtctcccac
    13921 aaaagagcag acaaaaacta caatttacac taagcgtacc agtcacattt tcagccgcgc
    13981 tgaaggagcg gggaagattt gtccttcaat gaaagataga agagaatctt cacacacgca
    14041 tgctggaaca caagagacat tcaatggcca tcgagtactg aacaatagtg acatgcagca
    14101 tctgtagttt gaaaccatcg tttgtctaca ctatactata tagcagcttc tagtagttta
    14161 aaccagccga tttggaatct tattgaccca gggcacatta cctacaatca actcttcacc
    14221 ctcgatgtgc tcgaagcaag gtgtctttgc tgtatctttc acaccaagat taatgaaaaa
    14281 ccgttgtatc ggcttgatcg agaaaatcca cagatcaaaa atcctcatcc aagtactgga
    14341 ccaggtggcc acattggtag tacgtccggc gagttggcag ccgaacgtca ccaaatcaaa
    14401 tcgcgcatcc tggtagtcct tgaatgctgc agctagtctg ctagccgagg gaacgcccga
    14461 tgcaaaagct cgagtgatct gatttgtgag gactacgacg tcgacgattc cttcgttgca
    14521 tccggctccg gtagatggcg taaacttgtg agcggcatcg cctaccagta ccacgcgacc
    14581 cccgtagctc caattcttca caacaccttc ttcgaggttg atccaacccg ctgctactct
    14641 ttggtcgtac gcttgaccca gtgttaaaag accacgtttt gtgagaggca aattcttcca
    14701 tcgttcaatg aacggcatct catcagcttg ggtccagcga ttcggggaat gggtggggtt
    14761 gtccagtttc tcgtaaactc caagcagtgc ggaatcgtaa ccaacgaaga actgggttgt
    14821 gatgttaggc ccgtgtgtct cgaatgaatc acccacaaca agaccgggta gaacaggaaa
    14881 acggatccaa aagcagcggt agctagttaa gaaagggttt tcatcattca aagaggtcga
    14941 gttctctgct ttttcttcct ctttgagagc caacagtcgc atctgggtac gcacagcgct
    15001 ataagcgccg tctgcgccga ttaccattgt accatcatag gaggtgccat ccgcgcattc
    15061 cacaacaata ccgctttctg tcgttcgcaa actggctact cttttgtttg cgtgacactt
    15121 ttcctttgca tcctgtggga ggtttttcca gaacgcctgc agcaggctat ggcgactgag
    15181 cactcttggc aaagctccat ggctgtaggt aggcaacatt agcaccgata acgtgagacg
    15241 aagtcaagta gtaataactc acctctcatt aataaatgtg aataaccatg tatctccaat
    15301 gtccttccca ttatgatcaa gtctctgaaa cttggtcaat ggtgtacttc cttcttcaat
    15361 atcagggagc aggccgagct ggcccaaagc gcgcattccc atcgccgata gaatcaaatt
    15421 acacccccgt caaaatcaat cttcggacga ctctcaagca gcacaaaatc gatgccggct
    15481 ttctggaggg catgcgccgc agtcatcccc gtgggaccac caccgacgat gatgattctc
    15541 ggcgtcggtc cgctcatgtt gacaatatct ttgtgaaaaa gcgaatccct ttcagtctgc
    15601 aagcttaact gccacttgga tattggcgat agatgtgata atcaacaaga ggcccaatcg
    15661 atgaacatta tggagagatc acttgttcag agttacgatc gactgatacc aatgcagtgg
    15721 ccggatccat agaaacatga catctgatcc ggatatagtc tatgaatcaa ggagccgttt
    15781 cttgagcgcc atctccaacg tggcgtatac gcgataaggg gtgtcggagt aaggtttctc
    15841 ccgtagcgtt gttgatcgag tcggacgagt tatcgatcct gtcatcattg gggtcatatc
    15901 tgtagaggat tctatcagta tcacatgtaa gcagttgatt cggagtctcg gaaagcagtg
    15961 ttgtaaatgc gcttcgagtt ggcgatatcg gattgatatc gcactagtac taaatcggtc
    16021 agggcacaca agagaaaaga ctctaggctt taatcgaagg tgtagagatc cacaatttga
    16081 tatattgatt tcactaccac cttatgggca tcatgtcgct gtgatgtggt gactcttccg
    16141 cgtaccacta gcgataggta gcgctgctgg ctacagacac aacagctttc aatgtcatcc
    16201 aaatcagatc aaattgcctt tttatcactc cctgatactt acatataccc aatgggtcca
    16261 tactcaatca aaaatctaga aaaataagta cgtttggttc ttgaaaccct tcataacttc
    16321 gcgacatcca tgcagggccg caagagtaat tactgttgct ttcagatgtg ccattggtac
    16381 aattacaaca caattaaacc ctagactgac catgactcca tctacttggg gcctcgctat
    16441 ctgcaccgcc atgtgttttc catacctctg tttgcctttt tgtaccgctt gtaatctgta
    16501 cacaggatac gtcaactgat gaagccggtg atggcgaatc tgaaggcgat tcgtctagtt
    16561 ttatagcctc aagcttcttc tgaactctga tatccttcca tccaagtccg gtgccaaaga
    16621 taaaggtggc tattgacagc ccaatcccaa gatacatgac atgacagatg gcactggtat
    16681 aacactcgag tgctgcgacg agtctgtcgc cgctcaaaag ctggcgaatc gatgtagcac
    16741 caatatcaac aatgatagcg ggatccactc caatttcgct atatcgcgcc tcgagttctt
    16801 gtctaagtcc attattaaag atggcgtttg cggcgacgag ccaagtcgct gcaccgatat
    16861 cctgggcaaa taaaatcatg gtcatggcga tggggatctg tggcgcgggt acgacgttct
    16921 gaatcgcgat gaaaggctat aaaacgatta atcagatatt caaatgcgat acgatattcg
    16981 ggatttgggc cgctctggac tgaaatcgcg gcagaacgtc tagacacgaa caaaccagag
    17041 acagaaaaca taccacggag accatacatc cacttccaat tccatataga atttggtatc
    17101 caatccattt aggagatggc gtgtcaggct cgagaagcga catgagtcca tagccgattg
    17161 cagcaagggc agccccacta agattccacg gtagatagta accaagcttc tcgcctgctc
    17221 aggtttcatg gtcagttcca aaattatggc tttacgttag aagttagtta taggaaaggt
    17281 aactcactca tcgttgaagc cagtacagtg aatagaagta ggcccagtgt cgttggtaga
    17341 atatggacac cactcatcaa gggagagttc ccatgcacgg tttgaaagta catagcgagg
    17401 taatactcag ctgcaagaat agcaccgagc agaaaaaaga gcgtcgctcc ggctgaccaa
    17461 attatcttct gtttgaccat cactaatgga agcatggctg cgtctttctg gtagtactcc
    17521 caaattatga aaatggcaaa cgtgctaaag ccaccaatga caagaccgat taccgtggcg
    17581 ctatcccacg agtataaggt tccgccatac tgtaagccca gtaagagcat gacggctgct
    17641 gggctaataa gcatgaatcc aacgagatca agagatttga ccactgttcc gaggacttgt
    17701 aacgcaggct gcttcgtagt tacttccgga atcttagcgg ggagtaatag tgctagcatg
    17761 atgccaccaa gaggaagatt gatgtaaaag cctgcggtgt ggaaatgcaa tggtcagtcc
    17821 atattagaga gtcaacacaa gttttgaata gagtagaaga aaaactccta actacttaca
    17881 ccatcgccat gaaacatatt cagtaaaagc gccgcccaga ataggcccta aagctatgcc
    17941 gagctgtcca attcccatgt tgatccccaa agcctgggcc tgctttctta caggcaacac
    18001 acaagcgagg atagtcaaag ctccggtgga gatgccagca gcgccagcac ctgcgacagc
    18061 tctacctatt atgaacatgg gtgatgacgt ggatgatgca gatattgcag aacccgcctc
    18121 aaagattagg aaaaatgtaa gataggtcca ctgcagaaat gttagacgcg acactctcaa
    18181 agacgttctc actcaatcta cttgaagggc ggagtgacga aatttcagga tacgtgcctt
    18241 tgtactgaaa tgactgtata tcttgccggt caatgggcga atagcggcgt tacctagctg
    18301 gtatgcgccg ccataccagc cgatatcgat gagggcgtta aagtgaacgc tgatcgctgg
    18361 tgtcgcggtg gcaactatac acgtgtcgag gaaatacaaa aagtagccaa tggtaactgg
    18421 tatgagtaca gaccagagtg caacgccggt agggtacttg gtctcttccg ggctctcatt
    18481 ctcctcgccc accacttgag aagtggcaga atgatcaggg ttttcttctg accccatttc
    18541 gcaccgaaag tgtgcaatag gtgcttacca gtaggatgta tcacagaagc cgtgcaaagt
    18601 gtctctggag agtgtaaatt tcaaagtgcc gtcaataaag agaaatcgag gtaagcctct
    18661 gttgtgagca aaaattagag tgaaggggtg attgtgtcaa gacgaattgg aaataacgac
    18721 ttcagagtgt gagctccgtc aagaattcgc gtgtaagatt cgctgcctct cgccgaaaat
    18781 gtggcgtaca ttttggaaag tgagtattcg gttcggttag actacatgca gttaggcgtc
    18841 agaaaattta accacattcg gctaggtgtc agccggtgga aggtgtaggg tgtatgcacc
    18901 gcttctatta ttctccgggt agctttgagg gaaactaact gcttatcgcc ggaagaaatt
    18961 ctatgtattg tacacaagtc ggagaagtgt ctaacgctgc gcctggtccg tgcagacatt
    19021 cacttcggtc aatcgatagt tcgaccacga ggacaaccgt agagttagtt ggcactaata
    19081 caaaattgga tgccgtcgta tggtctttgg aagtgggcag tggatagaat cctgaagatg
    19141 tcagccaagt tggactcaaa agggccagga tgcactgaaa atgttctgct gagaacccca
    19201 aactacattt actttgtatc cgacacctgg ttgcggatta tatcatcgct catttcaaca
    19261 ttccttcgga atagatgatc aggaccaatt aatagattct aaaatttcaa cacaatggac
    19321 tctgatcaga gcgagtgggc aagcgagcct attgccatta ttggcatgag ctgcaagttc
    19381 tccggaagtg caaacaaccc agaacgactc tgggatctta tagcttcagg gaggactggc
    19441 tggagcgaga ttccagctga tcggttcgat ctgaaaggag tataccacca caaccacgaa
    19501 agaaccggca cagtaggtag ttttgtgaca ttggaaaata catcagctaa gttcttgccc
    19561 agacgcatgt aaaaggcgga catttcatcg acgaagatgt cgcaaatttt gatgcagctt
    19621 ttttcaacta ctcggcggag atggcacagg ctgtcgaccc gcaatttcga ctacagctcg
    19681 aatctaccta cgaggcgctt gaaaatgctg gtttgacact cccgcaggtg gcaggttcta
    19741 atacgtctgt gttcggcggc gtatttactc acgactacga agcaggaata ataagagatg
    19801 aagacagact accacgcttt aacgttgtag gcacatggag tccaatgtcc tcgaaccgca
    19861 tttcccattt cttcgatttc cgtggcgcga gcatgaccct ggaaacaggt tgttctacaa
    19921 cactggttgc gctgcaccag ggagtacaga cactgcgtaa tcgcgaagcc gacatgtcgg
    19981 tgataactgg cgccaacgtc atgctcaatc cagacgtatt caaagccatc ggatcgctgg
    20041 gaatgctgtc gcccgacggt aaatgctggt catttgatac acgggccaac ggctacggtc
    20101 gaggcgaggg tgtggctaca gtcattataa aacgactctc agatgcactg gcagataacg
    20161 acccgatacg ggctatcatt cgagaaacgg ctttgaatca ggacggaaag acagatacta
    20221 tcaccacccc atcaggcccg gcacaggtgg agttgatgcg cgaatgttat cgccgcgctg
    20281 ggctcgaccc ccgtgggacg caatatttcg aagcccacgg tactggtacc ccgactggtg
    20341 atcccatcga gggtgcagcc atgagcgcca tttttgcaga gggtcgtgag aacgagaagg
    20401 actacctgcg tatcggctcc gtgaagacta acgtcggcca cactgaagct gcttctggtc
    20461 ttgctgccgt catcaagggc gttttgtgtc tcgagaaagg actacttcca ccatctgtca
    20521 actacgaaaa gccgaatccg aaattgaagc tggatgagtg gcgcctcaag gtccagactg
    20581 gcatgtcgga gtggcccgcc agtctgattg atggtcccaa acgactatcg gtgaacaatg
    20641 taagatttac cttggtcgtt ttgatgaatg agaagactga taattgatct agtttggata
    20701 cggtggagcc aacgcccacg taatcatgga gagctcagac ccatggactt caacgccaga
    20761 gctagactcc aatggttact ccgagggtga ggccgaactg aatgacgatt cagcagatag
    20821 caagctgctc attctgagtg cacgtgatga gcgcggctgt cagcaactgg tgactgatct
    20881 taaagcatac ctggagaaga acaggtcacc cacgcccaca gcatctgccc agttactgcg
    20941 cgacctcact tacaccttag gagagcgccg cactctcttt caatggattg ctgctcacca
    21001 agtccgactg gatgaggatg gtaccctcga ggaagccata caagctcttg aatcaccgcg
    21061 cttcaagcct gtccgtcaat ctacagacaa acctcgtatc ggtatggtat tcacgggtca
    21121 gggcgcgcaa tggtacgcca tgggtcgaga gttattgagc tcatacccaa tcttccgtga
    21181 ttctatcgat gaggccgagg tgcacctacg cgccctcgga gccgactggt cactctacga
    21241 ggaattgcaa cgaagtaaag acacgacgag ggtccatcat acagctatca gtatcccagt
    21301 atgtgtggct ctacagattg ccttggtgca acttcttgag tcatggggca tcacgcctgc
    21361 aggggtagta agccactcgt ccggcgagat cgcagccgcg ttcgctgtcg gtgctctcac
    21421 ccagcgtcaa gccatggctg cagcgtatta tcgctctgtc cttgctgcag atgagacatt
    21481 gcgtcctgcc gaccttccaa aaggtgctat ggctgctgtc ggcctgggtg cccaagaagt
    21541 tcaaccctac ctccagagac taaccaagga aaatggtaag gctgttattg cctgtgtcaa
    21601 cagtccacaa agtgtcacaa tagctggaga cactactgct gttcaagcga ttgaggattt
    21661 ttgcaagcag gatggcgtct ttgctcgcaa gctgaaggtc cagcaagctt accactctca
    21721 ccacatggaa cctttcgccg aggcttaccg ggagcgactc aggtctgaaa tgggccagga
    21781 tgcgaatgat ctgggagctt caaaggaact caaggctagc ttttcttcgg cagttaccgg
    21841 tggacgtatc gacaacatca atgaactcgc tagtccggac cactgggttg gtagtctggt
    21901 gggagcggtc gaattcgtcg acgctttcac ggacatggtt ctgggcgacc tagacgaccc
    21961 aactggcaga agcgtcgacg taatactaga ggtcggtcct cacactgcgc tcggtgggcc
    22021 catccgagag atcctatcgc aaccggagtt tgacggtctc gaactgccat actggggatg
    22081 tctgacacgt gatgagcacg ccggagacag tatgcgagca gctgctatca atctacttcg
    22141 cgaaggacag cccttgatca tggaccagat caacttccca gtgcctgctt atgatgacga
    22201 aagccctcga gttttaactg acttgcccac ctatccttgg aaccatacca agcgccactg
    22261 gcaagagtca agagtcaata aggcaattag agaacgcagt gaaccgcctc atgaacttct
    22321 gggaatgtct gtagccggaa ccgatcccaa catacatgtg tggcgtcgta tactgcgcgt
    22381 tgctgagaca ccttggatca cggatcacat ggtacagggt actatcgttt atccaggcgc
    22441 cggctccgtg tgcatggcta tcgaggctgc aagacaactg gagaaaggcc atatttcagg
    22501 ctttcgtctg cgagatatca aatttctctt cgcactggtc gtacctgatg gtgccgatgg
    22561 cgtggagatt cgcaccacgc ttcgtcccgt tcctgaagag agatcggcgc tcgaggctgg
    22621 cgccgctttg aagtatcgtc agtcactctc gagaatagat ggacgctaca cgcagaaggc
    22681 atgatttttg ccgagcgaag cattgctcca gagactgcga ttgaacgtcg acaattgtct
    22741 acatacactc gacacaaaga cgcccaagat ctgtttgcca accttcgcgc aggtggtatc
    22801 taccatggct ctctattcca gaatactacc aatatcgtac aagatggaaa ggagccgcgt
    22861 gcagtgtgcg atattactgt ccggcacgaa gcatcgtcgg atacagaccc gtctgtggcg
    22921 gctgaaaaaa cactgatcca cccaatcacg ctcgatgctg ttgtagtttc attctatacc
    22981 acgctaccga gcgtgggagc gttacaagag gatcctaagc ttccttcatc gattgcgtcc
    23041 atgtgggtgt ccagtgacat cagccgtgaa gctggccgca cgttgcaatg tgattcagtg
    23101 ctcacacgtg atgatggtca aagtgggagc gttgacatca ctgtcattga cggtcagacg
    23161 gacagctccg tgctcatgat ccagggcctc gaatgcgctt ctctaggacg cggcagcggt
    23221 gcggcagctc gccagaacgc ggccaataag ggcagcgcca cggctgccaa atgggagcag
    23281 gaggttatca gcaagcttgt gtggggtcca gacttgtcac ttcgacagcc tttagctctg
    23341 gcacagatca aagaggagat gaaaaaacag tcgacagtac cggagcaatt gtctactctg
    23401 ctgctcagga tcgcgcacaa gaatccgagt gtgaaagtac tgcagattgg aggcagcaac
    23461 actactcact ctttgttgga tacattgggc acgtccaaag taccattgat aggcagctgg
    23521 cacgtcactg agctctcttc agggcttttg gaagaagcac ggattgaact agtggattgg
    23581 gctgatctcc ttgaattcga ccagctcgat atagagcaga atccagctaa acagaagttc
    23641 attcccggga gctacgacat tgtcctgact tctcaatttc tcaacaaaac ttctgcggcc
    23701 aatatgcgta gcctattgaa accgggcggt gtgctcttag cagagaccac tcaagaccta
    23761 ggaagtgtgc tccgggactc cgatttcagt ggtgtggagc ttgaactgtg cgcttcaaac
    23821 agcagtatcg ttctttctac agtgccatca gctgaaaatc gagagctcag tggcaaacac
    23881 aactttgctg tggtgaccag cactcggaca cctcctccaa ccacgttggt tgatcaactc
    23941 accaaacatg ttcaaggcga tagcgctatg ctccctgagc acttagtgtt agaggagagc
    24001 aatcccgact cattcaaggg caagacctgc atcttcatag gcgagcttga agagcctatt
    24061 ctagcagatc ttgacgaaac tacaatgcaa ggtctccgcg ccatggtgac tcagtgtagc
    24121 ggcttgctct gggtcacaac cggtgctact attgacattc aagcgcccga gagagccctg
    24181 agtcaagggc tcttgcgtgt gttgcggaac gagtatatcg gtcgccgatt cctgtccctt
    24241 gatctcgacc ctacgcctga gaagaacgga gaagttaccc tctctgccat tattcgagtt
    24301 ctagaacaag ggtttagtcc tgttgacgag actggcccgg acgagttcga gtatgctgag
    24361 cgcaatggag tgctcttcat tccccgtatc ttcaaagacc agcagtgcaa cgatatggtc
    24421 atcggcccgc ttgttccaag ctggagcgaa gtgccacaga cttctggaga cgagaccgga
    24481 agcactggta catcgccaaa aattcctctg gagcctcttt tccaagagaa acgacttcta
    24541 cgtcttgaac ctggcctccc aggtcacttg gacacattgg cgtttgtgga tgccgagaaa
    24601 aaggaagaag cactagcgcc tgcattaatt gaaattacgc cacgagcata cggtctcagc
    24661 tcacgcgatg tcctggcagc catgggtcaa ttgcaggatc gaaccactgg tctggaatgc
    24721 gcagggatta ttactgccgt tggacaagag gcccaagacc agggtttcca tgtcggtgac
    24781 cgagtaatgg cgctactaga tggttcctcc tttgccaatc gtatccaggt tcattggcat
    24841 ggagtcgtgc agatagccag cgacatggat ttcaatcatg ctgcttcgct tccgctggcg
    24901 tttaccatgg cctatgctgg tctcatagac acagcgcgtc tatcatctgg acaaagcatt
    24961 ctcatccacg ctgcagctgg agcttttgga caggctgcta tcatgttggc aaagcacgtg
    25021 ggggtgaccg agatttacgc cacggcagga tctcaggaga agcgagatat ccttattcgc
    25081 gagcatggct ttcctcccga acgcattttc agcagtcgtg attcgctgtt cgtcccagag
    25141 attatggctg ccaccaaggg acgcggagtt gacgtggtct tcaactcgct ccctggtcca
    25201 ttgctgcagg caagcttgag ggtggttgca tctcttggtt cactgattga tatcggcaag
    25261 aaagacttcg aggccaacag cctaattggg tcggaagcat tttctcgtgg cctgtcacta
    25321 acatcgctcg atgctcctac actcctgcgc aaccggggac ctcgcgttca ctttatacta
    25381 agtgaaatca accatctgat tggacaaggg gccctgagac cggtctctcc catcaatgaa
    25441 cactccatgc aggatgtcca aaaggcattc caatacgtcc aatcaggtag acatactggc
    25501 aaagttatac tatctgtggg ggccgagagc caggtccacg tggtcccaag gccgagaggc
    25561 ataactcccg aaaaccgact gagatccgac gcatcatacc tcgtggtggg ggtgtggggg
    25621 gtatcggacg ttctgtcgca cactggttag ttgcccatgg ggcaaagcac ttgatcctac
    25681 tatcgcggag cgccggggtc ctaggtgctg cagaaaataa agtttcagag ggggcttcct
    25741 tcgtgcgtga gctacgcgaa acgggctgtc gggtgaagcc cgtgagctgt gacgtgagtt
    25801 cggctgcatc tctggccctg gccctcaaag gctgcgaaaa tgagggcttc ccaccagtac
    25861 gcggtgttgt gcaaggtgct atgctcttgc gcgatgccgt cttcgagcag atgacgctgg
    25921 aatcctggcg agatggtctc tcgccaaaga tgaatggcac ctggaacctt catacgcaat
    25981 actccaatcc gggttcgctg gactttttcg tcatgttgtc ttctgtctcc ggagtggtcg
    26041 gtattgcatc ccaagccaac tacgctgctg gaggttctta cgaggatgca atggctcggt
    26101 ggcgccaggc ccgtggtctt cctggtgtgg cgcttgatct tggcccgctt tcagatatcg
    26161 gctatgtggc taaaactgac aaagtcgccg agcgtctgcg taaagaaggc gattttacca
    26221 tgcttgaaga ggctactgtc ctccgcgccc tcaacgtcgc cgttctccaa ccgcaggatg
    26281 ccaggtcaca aatcatcgta ggtctcaatg caagctctgg gccgcaatgg gatctcgatg
    26341 gtcgttctca acttggtaga gatgctcgtt tccttccgtt gcgaccacgc gtcaagtcaa
    26401 ccaaaactgg acctgtcgac accaatgaca gtgtctcact gtcttcgcag cttcaagagg
    26461 ctggttccgt tgatgagggt agtgccctaa tcagcgccgc cattgcagcg aaactagcgg
    26521 acactttcat gatccccgtg gaggaaatcg atgtcagcaa accgccagcg cactttggcg
    26581 tcgactctct ggttgccgtt gagctccgca acatgctcgt cttacaggct ggtgccgatg
    26641 tttccatttt caatatcctg cagactggtt cactagcagc cttggccacg gaagtagccg
    26701 agaagagtag atttgtgacc ggggctcctt agtaggtacc ccagtcgcct aattacatgc
    26761 atgcatatga tcagaatata cgtgggagcg gaggctgggc agttggatct ctttgtgtag
    26821 ttgtacatag attaattgat cgtcaatttt cctgctatct cagttgaatt ctacagtaac
    26881 gagctaaatt cacggtcttg ctaatagcta attggaggcc ctgcagtacg gtagattgaa
    26941 attagaataa attagaaact attagagtca gcttaaatta gacaagggct taattgaggt
    27001 acattctgga gtcagtgaaa agcagggctg tcattattgg ttgtcgtgac agcatcaccc
    27061 caatatgacg ttttcagaga tttagattct tcctcctcat agacagtgac acaaagtaac
    27121 atacagggag atatcaagga atcggatccc gactttttcc agcctcttgg gtggaagaaa
    27181 accctgatta gcttcttgaa tctcgttggt caattactcc cgtgttacct gacacgggca
    27241 tgagagtcaa tcggaacgac tcagtccccc ctgttaagac gcgatttgat acaaggaatt
    27301 tgggtaccaa aaagacaccc ctgtaattct actctcattc ttcaatcctt gttccgggac
    27361 agcatacaat tctacgtaca tgaagaatta cgattctatt catatgcaat attaccagct
    27421 acgagagatg aaatatgaaa ttaaggctgg gtatttgtca aaagctggag aaacgactgt
    27481 gaaagtctat tctggttgta cggcgcctgc aacgccgtta cgatcgatgg aataagctta
    27541 ttatatgcat cgttcagctc gggatgcgcc tgagcaaatc tggcacccaa cagcaacaaa
    27601 ataggcgtca gaggatgtgt ctggaactgc tgccccaacg ttgcgataag cagtgccgag
    27661 tcaagcactg cgtcgaaaga ctgttgttgc gattccttca agagtgcctt tgtcaactgc
    27721 atcgcctgtg gctctgagcc taaaggcttg gagtgaagta agtcatacag gataagcact
    27781 gcgagtcgct cggccagcgc ggtaaacgtg cggacggggt ccaaacactc gagcgacgtg
    27841 tgcatcagga gtacttggaa gcgctgcgct aaaagcgcat tcaaagagcg gtgttcgcga
    27901 caaaactcgt aggtggcttc acgcgttttt acagggaggc tttgcttgtg ttgaagaacc
    27961 cgcccgcaga tggtagcccc aatgatggtc tccgtaaaag acgagagatc gttttctgac
    28021 cattccaagt ccgaaagtat gtcattgagg aacttcatct cgatggagcg cccgctcgta
    28081 aagttggctt cgggggatgg cagtcgcgta cggatgactg gctcgttgat gaaggagtga
    28141 agtccgtcga ccatgctggt gaaacggtcg atggtgtaag ccagccaaaa tgtacgtcgt
    28201 tttgtctcgg tatccaccca gtcgtctttg cattgcatct gcatgttctg ctgcccttgg
    28261 tcttgtggcg tcgtgagaga taccaaagga tttttcccat caatctcgta tagccgtaac
    28321 atctggatca cacgaaaggc tttcccggcg gacatcattc ctctttggta atcgtcgcat
    28381 gtcatctcat acatcgcaag taaaagccat gcttgagctt gctcgatgga cacctgctgt
    28441 tgtggttctt cagagtccag tacctgtaga gcctgctttg tttccacata taattgacgc
    28501 ccggcggtct ggaagtgact cgatagcgac gaagccatgg tccacatggc atattgtaaa
    28561 caaatctttt gactactttt atgttgctgt tttgaccacg accggtatcg atttgcttgt
    28621 attatcggtg catacgagta tgcgcggtca aagaataatt ggtctctaca gcaagaatta
    28681 gcgaacatcc agagcccaac gagtacggtc cccggaacgg caaactcaca gatcattatg
    28741 taatatggga gtaatgtcaa atttggctgt catggtgggt tgcaatgttt gtgaaaattc
    28801 attgagggcc ggatcaatta gacttgggaa cgagtcgtca atacagttcc aagaattcag
    28861 tctcgacata gaaaactccg aacctatcgg tgtggccagc cagctctgca catcggaaag
    28921 tgtgatgggt gatgttgcac cgatagtctg gtcttgattg ctgcccatcc tgctttcgtc
    28981 ttcggcgttc ctaggtattg taccctgaag atctgagata tcaggtatgt tggagttcaa
    29041 ctcttggttt ggtgtactcg ttggtgtcac agtattggaa cttctatcta tttgttgctt
    29101 ttccagctgg ctctgtaaat cctctactta tgtaagtcca aaatgcacta ctgatatatt
    29161 aaatatacaa agcgcactca ccgatcttgt tttgtagagt cttcagatag cccttctttg
    29221 gccctctagg aggacagttc tccctcacga cacatctcgc ccctgaggtc gcacaagcca
    29281 tgcactgcgg tgtccctcga tcacatctga tccttttcct gcgacactct tcgcacttga
    29341 aactcgaatg ttagtcattg attacgatga tctgccaata ttctaggaat tctgatatga
    29401 cattgacaaa taataagact cactgcgatt cctgactgct gtctccgtcc tgtcgaagtc
    29461 atctctgctt aagttgatga cgcagcgtaa tatgacaaag aagtgtcgat gaacttcagc
    29521 cccaatccct tctcacaata tacaaccggt atcctgggat ttataggttc attcggcgta
    29581 acgaagggtt agggtataag gtaaccctaa cctcgttgcc catgagtttt ggaccatttt
    29641 cttcgggatt caaatcattg gctctcggtg tttaagggtc ttctgtgcct ccggctacgc
    29701 tcggtgcagc tgcatcagag atacaagtta cgggaggcgt acttattatg agtgaaattg
    29761 tcacaacaaa gatttgttcg atcccgcgca aaatgcgata tccaagattt gcgaacaacg
    29821 taaggaaagc ctaagacatg agtcctattc tttatctgga catcgcgatg ggcaggttcc
    29881 aaggaatatc ggatacattg caggcgaatt aacatgtagg tcttcactcc ctgccgaaag
    29941 tggcgtcgcg gggctaggaa tcctcctcgt aagaccctag catctaaacg gtcaataaga
    30001 ccaaccatag ttagctcata tatgcaattg aatattgacg cgtgttgcag gggccaaaag
    30061 ctcgggccgc cttgatatgg gtttctggaa tcgagtgcac atgctaatac agtggagtca
    30121 agccggagta ggtatttaag tgattacctg atcagcggca tacaccgtag cgtgccacat
    30181 ggaagctgac aacaagcttt tagtagaaag ccctaagttt aatttcgcat tatgttattc
    30241 aagtcccaaa aaatattcag tgttgtatgt atgcttcacg tgtgcacctt cgccttacgg
    30301 cgggcgtttc gcagatgtta agaaaatagc ataaattact tgaataaacc cctttatccc
    30361 cttggtactt atcgtaaacg gtctagtgtc tctttccaag ctctctatgt ttatctaact
    30421 gccatcgatt caattaacta tacagcatct cgcaggtttg gaccgcctac ccgtgcaaga
    30481 cgacagttca cttcccttac ccacatatcc actcctcaag ctcaaccatc tctgcatgtc
    30541 gataagcccc tcgagggcaa agaagcgaat caagcgcgct acggctgtgc agcaggttat
    30601 gctttccaac ccgcttaccc cgtagaattc ccatagtatt caagtgtgtg tgctgatgcc
    30661 atgttcgact ccgctccgat tgatgtaaca agcgacgctg gcgatggtga agtagtacag
    30721 aggcgggagt gcgcgttagt gcttatgtca ggccaaggtt ttagtcaggt agcctaacga
    30781 gtacggacaa aatcagccca ttctgccttg attgggatat aggcattgcg tgtactgtaa
    30841 tgttcatctc cttcctaaca tgatttagac ttacccctta agttgacagg gcagaggcat
    30901 acatgacctt cacgacttca ccacgtccat gatggcttcg gttctggtat ctcttctata
    30961 ctactgcgtc tttatacacg ttaattacgc atcactagct gctggacaat tggtcttccc
    31021 tgtcccaagc ggtcaatatg cagtcgctca tagcacgctt aaactcaccg acgactcccg
    31081 agttgacccc tacgacccca atcatgggaa gcggaatgtc atgatctccc ttttctatcc
    31141 gatatctcgc tatgcatgtg agcaaacgtg tccaattcca tacatgccta ccatcactgc
    31201 gacctacgtt gacaccttcg ccgctcaatt tggggttcca aacggtacat tcgggtctat
    31261 ccagatgcaa gtatgctgca aatcatctcg gcgcgcggtt aaagatgtcg gaaagttccc
    31321 acttgtatta ttctctcccg gcttgggtag cactcggcta gtgtacaatg tgcttgcaga
    31381 atcgctagcg agtgcgggtt atgcagttgc cacgatggat catgcatttg aggcgcttgt
    31441 ggttgagtat cctgatgggt cattcacacc cggactcgac gcgtcgtact ggaacccgag
    31501 catacccgga agactagagt cactcttgga tgtgcgagtt gaggacggcc gcttcgtctt
    31561 atcgcagctc gggcgcaaag atgtggtcca gaaattggca cccgggtcgg cgtttggatt
    31621 cgataccagc cgtgtagcat tctacggtca ttcgttcggt ggggccacag caatctccgc
    31681 actcaagggc gacacacgct tcaccggggc catcaatctg gacggcacac agtacggaaa
    31741 tcaaactgat gtcaagaaac ccgccctact atttggccga gcagaaccaa gtccgcacaa
    31801 tcgtacgaac gatcctagct gggaagatgt ttggaaaaat ttgaagggat ggagaagaga
    31861 gctcggattg aaaaatatag agcactctac gttcagtgat tatccattac tcctcaagct
    31921 gattgggtta ccgatttctg tcgagccgat cattgggagc ctggatggtt acagaagctt
    31981 tgagatcatt acaacgtata tcgaggcgtt tatggattac gtgttgaaag ggaggaagag
    32041 tgagcttttt gatggaccga gcaagaagtt tcctgagatt gtagtgggat aatgtagttt
    32101 ttctctagac ctatgatttg tgcattggtc aaaaggtgtc gaggcaacgc gacggcgtaa
    32161 aaattggttg gaaaaaagag tgtcttgcct ctggacagcg gaaaaatgta atgtataaaa
    32221 aggttgtgcg taaaaagctg ctggaacaca atactagaac taacgcagaa actagattgt
    32281 acaataatgc agtttttaca gcttgatata gaggttataa agtaatcata aagttgttgc
    32341 ctaaccaggg tatcaatact aattttatct agccattact cgaaaagggt attaatagta
    32401 acgtttgggg ggatccaaaa cagtgtactc tgaacagctt aatattttaa gtagaagtaa
    32461 cagggacgcc tggcatacac gtatccatgt tccttgcgca cgccgttttt tcatggattg
    32521 tatgtgatcg gaaatctgca cgtgacatct aaagcgtcta tcaaacttca cagctgcatt
    32581 aggccgtgcc acaccgccat atcctacaca cgcgtgaaca ataccaggaa ttaaacgcct
    32641 gaaatatgac caaatgctaa actacatctg agaagcgccg ctgaggaaac ccattttcat
    32701 ccaagtcgac acataagacg ccaccaactc ggcgcttacc ggcccttcta cggccatggt
    32761 tttcgaatgt tcgctagctc gttgagtatc cagaataatt ccaccacatg ccatgcgttc
    32821 aaaatgcggc tccaagaacc ccatcaagcg ggctgccggg ttctccgctt cggagtctga
    32881 cgatccacga accagttcga tccaatctga gaaagaaact ttcgcatctg aaggtagacc
    32941 aagagaagcc atcagcatgg acgacatctc ctcccaaggc tgtccaacgg ggttatcaat
    33001 gtggtacacc ggatgtgcct caccttccac tgtcgcatcg tggtggctct ccaacttcaa
    33061 caggtcaacc atgaccgcag cggaccgatc tacaggtagc caatgtagca cacctttcag
    33121 atcaggccaa gcttgaagcg tttgcgcgct cttaacaata aacgggaaat gctccaccgg
    33181 attccagaag ccgctgcggg tcgacccggt gatctggcca ggtcgacaca cagacgcgcg
    33241 aaacagacgc gggtgacggc gcagggtttc gctgagcatg cgctcacaaa cccatttagc
    33301 ttcgttataa ccgctaggca tgactgcggc gaaaggcatc ggctgctcga gcacggtgga
    33361 ctctttcgac atgccagtca cgccaatcga agagacaaat tggaatccga tcgtgcgtgg
    33421 cgcaacagtg ctagccatct cacgcgccaa atcgagcaaa ttcctcatca ccttgatctg
    33481 ggactcaaat cccttcagcg gacgcgttgc gctcatcggc cacgcattgt ggatgatgtg
    33541 ggtgccgtgg tgggccagcc aggtatactc agcagcaggg agacctaacc cgggcttcga
    33601 agtgtcggtg tcgtacacac gtagctttga tagcgcagct gaggatagct caatgccttt
    33661 tgtagatagc gctgtcgtct gacgcttagc ggcagtcata ttaccaacag ggcggttgat
    33721 gcacacaacg gtagcgacat cggatcgtcc ggctaacgcc cccaccagat gagatccaag
    33781 actgccggaa gcgcctgtta ccaacaccac agctccggga ctcgcgcgag tgctaaatgt
    33841 gcgcttcttt gcggtctcga gggctggtga gtcccatcct ttcgtataga gtgcctggag
    33901 aggagaaaac agtcagtgaa aactcgtccc gaccggcaaa ctcgccgaaa aaatagaaaa
    33961 gggacaaaat aacaggggaa atgactgcat tcggggtgtt aagaagatta caagcgttgc
    34021 taaaccagaa atttgtgaca gttgtgaata gtactgactt ttaaatctca aattcttaaa
    34081 tacgtactac aagacgctct gcttctgcct cgcgcgctga aatagtttga gtagttggtg
    34141 aaactactaa ggtcgacgtc tttgttgtcg caagatcagg ttctgatacc aaactgaagt
    34201 ccgacgagtc atctggtgtc gaaatatcag agactgcgtc ctcatcctga ctttcattcg
    34261 agaacatctc gtcgtcttcg tcgtcttcag tgtcgccatc ctcctggtgt tccatgtttc
    34321 ctccattccc agatttcgac aacgcatttg ccacgcatgc gatgaattgt cgaagtgttg
    34381 tagcattgtt ctgctcttcg tggtccagag tgcacttgta ggtaccctca acctcccggg
    34441 ctagttccat gcccatcagc gaatcaatac ctagatcagc catctcggca tcgagcgtca
    34501 tctcgctggt ttcgagacca gagacgctgc tgacaagatt gcgcacctct tccgtgaggt
    34561 cacgtttccc tgaaacctta ggtttcttac tacttgttct tctcgttctt gcttctggag
    34621 atggctgtgc tgccggcgat ttggaatttt cgacaggttg agactgagcc acaagagcag
    34681 gtactgaagg cgatggtgac gtgatcggac ctctcacaaa tgacttatcg gccgtcatcc
    34741 gtcccagaat tttactcata gctgccttcg caattctgac gtaccgaagg cccaagatta
    34801 cctcactcaa gttcttggtc tcggcgtcga aaatgaaaat gtctgtcacg taggccttgt
    34861 cggacgtgcg agtgtggcgg gcaagtacat gccaaacagc agaaccgttc tctcgaccag
    34921 cagtctcagt ctgagcttta ggcgatcgca tgacgagctc cagccccgta gcgacaaaca
    34981 tatcgctaga tggtatgtct gtgagcaagt tgacatacat cccagcaacc tggccgaagg
    35041 aatccgcctt gggaacgtct agccaggtgt cgccagtgtg gcgcttgtgt acaacgcccg
    35101 cactctcatc attccggcct acgacggacc tgacaccctc gtagatcgga ccgaagtcgc
    35161 acacttcttt gaaagcgcga tagacgttgc gaccctgaag tgcttctacg ccattgtcat
    35221 ttggtcccag ctcaaggact gccttgcatt gagcgtaatt cactacgcgc tcgtatcgac
    35281 caaattcttg aaggaatgct ggatctgagg ctgcactcat gtgaatagtc atctcggcgt
    35341 gcttctcctt gccagcggtg ctcgaatcaa caacactatg gatgagacag tgccattcgg
    35401 tctcggcttt gttgagaggc tcgaggtcaa tgtagtgtgt tcgggttgaa tcagcgcaca
    35461 taggcgagtg actaagcatg tcgcgcacaa ttggtgagta gccctttgac ttccattcgg
    35521 gattcagact gaataaggtt tcgatagcca tatcgatctc caacgtagct ggcgcaatag
    35581 gcgctgtcaa ggcaatgacg tgagtcgtaa acaagcgttg gtacttctct gaggttgtgt
    35641 taatgcggaa gcgggccagt ttcgtcttgt tcttgttttc ctgaagtcca aggaaagtcc
    35701 actgatcaag gcttttgggg tcgctattcg tatgtgcgcc agatgcctga agtccagcgc
    35761 ctccattggc gatcagtttt tgcgcagcct ccaagacctt ttctgtaggc gacttgagtt
    35821 cgagccagtg gcgtgacttc tcgaattggt agggcggcag aagaagttga gtatagtcat
    35881 ttgtctggat tgattgatgt ggccagaacg agacacgtag tccctgtttc cagagagcga
    35941 cggtcgcgtc ggtgagtcca tcaatgccct tcttggtatt ggtgaaggag acagactgga
    36001 aatggaaggc ttcagaagat gtttccttca gtgcgcgaga tgccataata gttatggtcg
    36061 agttcgaacc ggcctcaagg aagattgctt gagggtgttt ctcgacaagt cgattaacag
    36121 cgtgggtaaa aaagaccggt tggcgcatgt gggaaggtac gaagctctca tccaagatac
    36181 agtcaccatg ctcagtcgct cgctctattg gaatgatcgg ctcattgaaa gtaagttctt
    36241 tgccgacctc caagaggctg ctggtaaggc cttccaccaa agtagagtgg aaggcgtttg
    36301 tgacattcag gcgcttgttt ttgatacctc tttcggttag tgttttggag agaggttcga
    36361 tcgccgcggt cgatgaagca atggtgaagc tgcgaggacc gttgtaacag gcaatgcctg
    36421 cagatccatc ggttgcgagg ttggcatcgt tcagaatgtc tttcacaagc acctcatcag
    36481 cctcaactgc aatcattgca cccggatcag gaccccaaga atccttcacc aaacgggctc
    36541 gaccagcgat gagcttgaca gtgtcttgca gactcagaac gcctgctacg cagagtgccg
    36601 ttatctcccc aaagctgtgg cctacaactg atacgacctt cccggtgagt cctccgtcca
    36661 tccaactctt agctgcagag tattgtagag cgaagagcat agtctgtagc tttatgacgc
    36721 actttgcggg cgtactggtg aaaatatctg ggaagatact ttccaaccct tgggacatga
    36781 tggcagtatt gcactcgtcc aaataatagc gtagaacggc cacaccatcg taaagtgcgc
    36841 gatccaatcc aacaaaggtt gacacttgtc ctccgaaaca tagaatcaca gggcgggcag
    36901 cccgcaccgg ggcaatgcca acgctagcag ctgtgttgga aacagactgc gctgattcag
    36961 cttgggaaag cttctcctgc agctcttcta gagacgagca gctaaatatc atctcttgag
    37021 acagattgaa gtttgactgc cgcgcaagat tgaaagaaac atcagccatg gttgcctcag
    37081 ggtgcgagcg gagatacttc gaaagcacag agctatatgc cgcaatactg cgagggtcta
    37141 taccggatac ccggaatggg tatcgaggat tagtcgcccc agatacagca ttctcgagct
    37201 gcttaattgg cttgtgagca gtgtggctga gtaccagggt cgcgttagat ccgcaggcac
    37261 cgtagttatt aatcagtgcc accttccggt caccttccca gcatcgcaat gacgtgacga
    37321 cctccatctt gtcagaaggc tttgcgtgga tattagggtt catgctcttg aagctggcct
    37381 ggggaggaat gaagtcgcct cgcatcatca tcaagacttt gatcaaagag acaagacctg
    37441 cagcaccttc tgtgtgacca acatgaccct tcaccgagcc gacgggaact acatcattac
    37501 gtagagtacc agcaacagct tgtcgaacgc tttcccactc agcggggtct ccaacaggtg
    37561 tacctgtgcc atggcactcg acaagtgaaa tgtcgcgcgg ttctacctta gcctttcgaa
    37621 tgacatcttt gaaaagccta gataaagacg gtacgttggg tacaaacaat ggcgtcgtgt
    37681 ttaagttctg gttgatgccc gtagcgcgga tcacccccaa aacttggttg ccgtcagcct
    37741 tggctgtgga cagctttttc aggaagacgt aggcgatagc gtcgccacgg cagtaaccgt
    37801 cagcatcagc gtcgaagggc ttacactggc ctgaagggct gatgaagcta cccgccgcaa
    37861 ggttacccgt ccactgcaag ttggtcaaca cattgacacc gccgacaagt gctgctggga
    37921 cttcgcctga caaaacatcg cggcaggcat tgtgaagtgc cactgtcgaa gatgaacacg
    37981 ctgtatcgaa cgtcatggca ggaccagtcc atccaaagta gtgtgctacc cgtccaggaa
    38041 tgaagcttct caaagcccca gtgcccgtaa atgcggttgg cgggtggcat actgtgttga
    38101 tctcgtactc gaaagaacaa aggccaacat agcaaccaac atgcttccgt cgctccacct
    38161 cagcagggct actcctggcc aactctgtga agtagccaga ctgtgcgaca gcctggtacg
    38221 ccgcctgcat ggaatgccga ccttgcggat cgatagcgat cgactcgcgc ggacttcgct
    38281 tgaagaactt gtgatcaaac gcatctgaat cgttcatgaa gtttccatac cactttctgc
    38341 cgtcagtgtc tgcaggttcg cgccagagga aatcgtatgt cattcgctcg cgtgtgatga
    38401 attcgtgctg cgactctcct gtcttgatca tatcgacaaa ttcatccaga tcgtcggctc
    38461 ctgctgtctt tagagacatg cccacgactg cgatcatttc atcatcatcc atttcctctt
    38521 ctttttccgc tacatttgta gcagattcaa cagtttgatc ttcactgtcg tgaggcttgc
    38581 tcagtgatga aacagcgagc ttgctgatat cttcttcaat atcatcatac tgtatctgcc
    38641 tcgggccaaa ggtgcgcata atggttggtg gtagagggcg gtcgagtccg aaagcgatga
    38701 gtgaactgtc ttgctggttc gcggcaagcc ttgaaactgt agcagcccaa ttgagctggt
    38761 ttgccaggac agaacgtaaa accatgccga tcaaatcaac ctcctcccca gagatcggct
    38821 tgccctcggg gtgatcgata tatgtgggta ttgccagctg ggcagcatcc ggaaactgca
    38881 gctcgggtag cgaatggcat agatcgatca gagcattcac atgccttgcg cgctcttcgc
    38941 taggttcatg gagctttcct ttgaaggcca gaggaatcgc tgtggcacca gccgcccgaa
    39001 gctgcctcac tatctttggt acaaggcgct tggatgtggt tacagtcgct cgagaatcgt
    39061 caaaaagcac cgagatgtaa gaatcgggag aggtagactg aacaatgcgt gttacttcat
    39121 tgccttgttt gggagtcctc cacgccacag ccaatgatac tgatccaccc ttcccgcggc
    39181 ctttatccca cgcctcggta gccccgacaa tagcgcccag gagtacccct atgcgcacag
    39241 cggtagcacc gtacttttcg aaatcctgtc gattgttcga gctggcaacg gcaacagcgg
    39301 caatcattcc ggcgcagaac ccaactgtct cgaccttgcc gctttccgtg gactggtgct
    39361 gcttcaccaa ctcagcttgt gcgtcggcag caccgctgaa ccggaacttt agataacgcc
    39421 aatactgatc aagttgaatg agaatcatca gtacgccaat ccagatatct ggtagctctg
    39481 tatcggggcc gagcgagtct gtggaagccg atccgttccg aaaccatgat tccaagtcag
    39541 ccagcagacg agcgccctgc atggtcttgg ctatctccgg aattttctct atcaacgcct
    39601 cccagtacag tggcaggcta gccacagtgt caagtatcca ttggccattc tctccatcca
    39661 gcatgtatcg cacctgcttc tgtaatgatt ttttggtttg cgggccgatg tgtcctccga
    39721 agacaaagct tttagcatta cgcccaacca acatagggtc agacagagtg gagctcgcca
    39781 ttgtggttta taagagttgc aagcgtcgag gtattgttga aatgatttat tcaagcgatt
    39841 agaagaaaag gtagctctag acgcagagca ttatgagaaa ggctcaaggg tatagcgtga
    39901 aagtaatatt atacacaaca agcgaaccta ggttcttttg ccaagcctgg gatggctcac
    39961 ttgagttgat ctgaatagag aggagggcta agctgagcct atgtatctac ggctatgctt
    40021 cagcttaagt accggaggct ttgtacacca ctcaagatgc agagataacc atgcatttga
    40081 actgcaatcc ttcgctactg actaggtcga ttagcagcca ccacccaaca agagactttt
    40141 tccacgccgg tcactctgca actgtctaag tttgcttgaa aaagttagtg aataccattc
    40201 ttttttctcc gatccaggat acgcgtatca tacttctcac gactaatcac gcgcgtgcta
    40261 tttccacgtg aggaccacgt ggaagaattg gagctagcac caaacagatt caagcgaggg
    40321 tgtcagaatc ggactatgca tctatcggtt acaagaagat gcacatctca gtgatagtcg
    40381 gtcgctatta gtttgttccc ttggcctgtg cgtagactac tgccaaaagg ttgttgcggt
    40441 aagctaacga aggagtcgat ctcaacaccg acagtataac tttaagacgc tgtcatgttt
    40501 ctgtcatgtt ttacgtggat ttattcgagg tttcaaatcg gaaatgctgc tctgttcgtt
    40561 cgtatactag tcgtgcaggt ggcttgcctt tcacgagtcc aggaacatct aaactccgga
    40621 ccaagccagg cgaagaacct atcctctaat cgccgcgttg attagagaaa accctcatat
    40681 tcaagattga atgagacctt tgctttgctg ttcatatacg tgaagttggc caaatcggta
    40741 atcgcattgc cctatgaaat tcaatcgaat cacgtgactg tactgacact gatcagagtt
    40801 catcgattat tcaacatcgt caacatgacc gattccagta gagatagaag cgaggctgct
    40861 gcctctctcg aggtggctat cgtcggaggt ggcgtaatcg gtgtgatgat ggctcttggc
    40921 ctacaccatc gaggtatcaa agcagtcatc tacgagcgcg ctcctacata ccacgaagtc
    40981 agtgccggat ttgctttcac aggatcgggt cgcgagtgta tggaaaaact acacccaggc
    41041 atcctcgagg ttctaagtaa aatcagtcaa aagacggacg ccgatacgag caacagctac
    41101 tgggacgcct tccatccaaa aaccaaagaa gatgcagagg atgagtctaa gtccctgctc
    41161 tttcgtacac caaataacaa gcttgactac tggggctgtg tgcgctcaca gctcctgcta
    41221 ggatgcgcag agcaattgcc agagggtaac atcgtgttcg gcaaacaact catgagctat
    41281 gacgatgaca acgagaacga caaagtgata ctacactttg acgacggcac cacagcgaca
    41341 gccgatgttc tccttggatg cgacggcatc cattcgaaca cgcgaaagaa catgctaagc
    41401 gcggatcacc cagcaagccg tgcgggctat acccacattg ttgcataccg caccatggtc
    41461 cccatagaag ctggcattgc tgctctgggc gataaggtcg ctcaaagcgg ctgcatgcac
    41521 accggaccaa acgcatgctt gatgtcctac cctgtcatga atggcacgct cttgaacgtc
    41581 gccatattcg cgtatgaccc agaagatttt cccgaccccg ttaaaatgac tgcctcagcg
    41641 catcgcagcg aaattgagct cctcttcgaa ggatggggtc cccacctcgc tgatatatgg
    41701 aagctgtatc ccgagacggt ggtgaagtgg ggtctcttcg acatggagca gaacccgccg
    41761 ccgacatatg cgaatgggcg tgtttgcatt gttggtgatg cagcacacgc cagcacaccg
    41821 tttctgggcg ttggggcgtg tactggcgtt gaggatgcgc tcgtactttg tacggtcttg
    41881 gaatcggtac aggagaagac gcccacggcc ttgagcgcgg cgctccagac ttacagtaag
    41941 gcgagactgg atcgtgggca ctgggtgcat cgagcatctc gtggtgtggg tgagatgtgt
    42001 cagtggagat atggcccaac tggacgggat cctgaacgca tgaaggcgaa gctcgagaag
    42061 aacgcgcatc aagccgtgtt gttcgatgta ttgggggcat tggaggcagt tagtgtctct
    42121 caaccttgaa gttgtttaca gaaaattcaa taaatagact tgaatacaga aatcatcaat
    42181 ttttcgtata cagtacacag gggcttgtag catataatcg tctctttaaa atcaccatta
    42241 aatcattcaa tcaatcgcac tccagcttaa ttgacttttt acatttgaaa tgctagtaac
    42301 attgcaatat aagcaaataa atcacgatca cgatcaaaga aacaggtcgt atggcttccc
    42361 atttgatcgc tgatctcgaa ggacatagac ttgcactcca tccaacgtgg gatcatgacg
    42421 tcagtgtgtt cttttacagg caataatata gtttaatgtt tgcaaccttt cacctcttca
    42481 atagcttgct attttatgca ctcaacgatc ctagtgaccc cccataacac tcgcatcccc
    42541 atccccccaa acatgataac tcctcatctt cttcagcttc cactcctgcc cctcatcctc
    42601 tcccttcaca acttcacacg tgtaaatcgc gccagtagtg aattttctcc cttcataccc
    42661 ctttcccaat ggacaatgta cagcctgcgc cgtgaaagtg actctccctg tcgtctccgt
    42721 atcaacagca acccgcacat tggtcaagta gtgcacagta tcgagtttgg cgccaacgtt
    42781 gtcgaacacg cgggctttga gctccgcata gccgttgcac tctttcccag caatgagtgt
    42841 gtagatatcg ggggtgcagg atgccttgag aaggggctcg tcctcgtggt cgagggctgc
    42901 gaaggctgtg aagcaggtgt ctgctatggc gtcgcgggcg gaaagaggtg gtccggggag
    42961 aggtacaggg agagcgatgc cgtgcatatc ggaagcagta taaaatcaag caggttgatt
    43021 gatgacaaaa tgatgaaatt caaagtgagc gctatgtggg tgcgccgaag atgtaggctt
    43081 ggtaagagca gtttctagga caagatggat tggagagaat cttttattct ttgttgaata
    43141 aacactaaac gttttgaagc tcagatcgtg tatatatgca tggctactaa atctggggct
    43201 agtcactgtt caccaaagcg cgctatgaga cggacgtgaa tacctgcatg tccgacatcc
    43261 gagcgcccca ccactgtaat gagacaatca gctacggaga agtgattcgt atctctctag
    43321 atcaccacca ttgttcctct cattatttgc tgacagtcct gttcttttaa gcagtcagat
    43381 tatcaggggt gtccgctaaa caaaactccg ggtggggcta acgtatcccc ctacccagcc
    43441 cgaccaccga tacagctagg atggtcggac cccacgtatt tgcttatacc acaccatcaa
    43501 attccataca tatatatctc gtcaaaacgt ttcgatcttc acttctgaat cttcttgcat
    43561 tcttgaaatc catccaaagc agtatcttct tcagaaacac atgacaaggg catactctct
    43621 caaaaaacac cctctattta agcaactctc caacaatctt tccagccgag cccacccctc
    43681 ccatcccgcg cccccaactc ctccctccat ctcctatcgg cacatccttt ttccaccatg
    43741 agcaccccca ccaatcacgc ggcctggatg cccgctccca aagtgatccc cctcgccatc
    43801 agccccgccc cctacacagc ccccggcccc aaccaaatcg tcgtccgcaa ccacgccctc
    43861 ggcatcaacc ccatcgactg ggtaaagcaa ctcctcggtg atgctctcct tgctcacgtc
    43921 cagtatcccg ccgtcctcgg cgaggacatc gcgggcaccg tggtcgcggt cggcgaaggc
    43981 gtcacgcggt tcaaagaggg tgaccgcgtg ctagctgttg ccgcagcctt gttgtcgaat
    44041 agcccggctg agggcgggtt tcaggagtac acggtggtgc gcgagtggtt tgcggttggg
    44101 ctcccggaga gcgtgacctt tgaggcggga gccgcgcttc cgttggcagt gttgacggcg
    44161 ggtacggggc ttttcgggaa ggatggtttg gcgctggatt taccttctat ccctaggcgg
    44221 gagagtaaca gtcgtgtagt cattgttgcc ggaggggctt ccgctgttgg gggcacggcg
    44281 gtacagcttg tgagggcggc aggatacgac gttgtttcta cggcgtcgcc gcataacttt
    44341 gagcttgtca agaagttggg tgcggaacag gtgtttgatt acaagagtga ggatctggcg
    44401 gctcaactag gggcagcggt acgtggacgc cagctatgtg ggtgcttttc gctgggcgat
    44461 gggacggcag atatctttgc cgaagtcatc ttgaagcatg agggaccagg ggagacgagc
    44521 aagagaatca ttcgtgtcga aggtaagcat aatgtcgctg gggatagtgg cattgagatg
    44581 agctttgtgg tcaatggcat tgcacgtgac aacgcgacaa ggcctctttt cgaagagttc
    44641 ctgccaaagg cattggctga ggggtgtttg tgcctcaccc agagccattg gtcgtgggta
    44701 agggactgga taaaattcaa gacgcttttg cgaagcatag ggaaggtgtt tcggcaaaga
    44761 aagtggtagt gcagttgtag gctctttcag ttgcgaagca aggaatgata ggatagagtg
    44821 atgtgccata tacgacgcgc aattaaattt ggagtaacta gaccccttcc atgttttccg
    44881 gtcattaact tcttatgatc aatttgaagg gcccccatca tccaagaata ttacaaggtt
    44941 ttgaaaatat gcacattcat acatttctca aacgatgttc agtgcccttg ttctgtgctt
    45001 tctccggtgc ggccctattg tgtgtcgata acgatgtcgt ctgtctcatt tccatgctcc
    45061 tccaaccact tttcatacct cgcttgttca gtctgacatc tctccagcgt cttcttatgc
    45121 tccgcaatga gctttttaac cgcttcctgt gtttcgggtg cctctactgg cactgtctcc
    45181 tcgaattcct gtgcctccct gatttgttcc agataatgct ccacgagctt tttctgcgtc
    45241 ttgatccaat aatacgtgtc tttgcgaccg aggcccttga tccctgtcgc actgtgaaat
    45301 gtcttacccg gacacagacg ctcagcatct gcttttgccg tcttgtacgc agcctcttgg
    45361 agttctaggc tctcctgatc cttacggcac gtgcgttccc aggcacgaat tttctcaggg
    45421 tttgcgatga actcgtctgg catcttactg ctacgttcga cagattcgcg cttgtgcttt
    45481 gtttgtacac gcagcttttc gagccgccaa agagggagat cctcatctcg ttggcacgta
    45541 cctccagggc acaagcgctc ggccttttct tgggacttct cgaggtcctt tgtcgttctt
    45601 cggtggcgct cttctgcttg ccaaagcttc atgcgggctt tccattctgc ggctggggta
    45661 tcggcgtcgg cgatttgctg cgtggattcc gtgatgtctc ggcctgagta ttcgagccag
    45721 gattcgtagc attttacttt gcggataggc tcctctgaat cgtaatgtgc gctctcgtcg
    45781 gctgcgacga aaatcacttc gatttcgaaa gcgcgcccgt cgaaattatc tggccatccg
    45841 tgtttccgat acaacggtcg aaggaccttt ggggcgagcc atccatcgtg ctcgccttgg
    45901 ccgggtagct cttttaactc gcaataccat cgattgatgt cgcgcaggac atcaatagcg
    45961 ggtctactcc gtaacgtctc catgctgtta tcgttcggga tgagcgcccg ctgtgcctcc
    46021 tggagctccc actcttccgg ctcctccacg tgttcgaaac cctcgtcgta atcgacctct
    46081 tcctcctgat caatcaccat tgcgtcgacc tcatcttgtg caacatcgtc gtcgtctctc
    46141 caaaactcac tactaccccc agacccataa tcactgtcct catccgcttc ttcttcttct
    46201 tcctctccac tccatgcccc atcatcgctc tctccccagt tactctcttc cttcttagcc
    46261 tcctccacat cccaatacca acccttcgaa tacactggat ccgtcgtatt tccgtcaatc
    46321 tggtccaccg cccagatcct ctccccttgc gcatcataca ccagacacgg cgaatgattc
    46381 gcacacccag ataacggcgt ataccacgga tacatatact ccccattctc gtcatcatat
    46441 cctccttccg gacacaaata ccttggatct cttccctgct ttacgtgtcc ttcgttcaag
    46501 gggttaaaaa actcgccgcc ctggaagaaa tcgcgggcag atgtaagacc tgggtcgata
    46561 taaggcatga tgctgtacag atagatgatt gctgggtcga gcttgagggc gtgatatact
    46621 tcgaggatag aagaggatag cgtatggggg ccggatatga cggcatcctc atctacaaag
    46681 cgcatcttga cgagcgtttc gtagatggtg tggagatggg aagcgacttc atggaggtga
    46741 gctttttgag ttgaggagag gagggcggcg gcagaggagg gtgtaaggat agtgtcaggg
    46801 tcgcagtcca tggtggacgc cattgtgggt aacaaagtcg ggtgattgtt tgtttagagg
    46861 tatatcacga aatggggatg tctctgtaga atgtgcggag tctggaattg gggctcatat
    46921 acgtgcactc cgaagcgata ctagtcaggg gagatgcatg gggtaggaat acggtagcct
    46981 gtttgggcta gggcgaaggg ccggaacatc gggaaaatga acgatcacca ggcatccatc
    47041 gagttctaac ctcaaatcag gctctagagg tttgctgcct aagaagtggc gtccatgatc
    47101 tggaagcgtt atcttcaatg tcgcctgtga gctgcgaaga gattattgtt cggaatttaa
    47161 gctgaattat gcagttggta ggggctggtt gcagctgtta tattgatata tctcttcagc
    47221 gcttccattg atcccaactc aaaaattgcc aatgtattga ttttgttagt attacgacca
    47281 aattcaatcg gtcggtagaa tagtgaatat attcgaaaat gtatcgtaaa atgtaagtgc
    47341 gtacatgtcg cgtttacgca tcttagtccc tttcctagaa attgaatatc ctcaacaatt
    47401 tattgatatc tcaacgccag agactgcttt tattgtattg cttttgctat ttggttacct
    47461 atcatgatca aattgtatcc ttttaccgat gatggaaagg gttaattttc acctttggag
    47521 taagtgctta taacatacaa aaattgcgca cagttcctat atcaacactt tttactggca
    47581 agactgtttt ccgatctcag attctatctt ctgatctttt tgtatcaagt tttcgaaaag
    47641 aactgaatgt tttgtcgtat cagaatgcgc agaaaaaata aacttcggtc caactcaaga
    47701 gcagggcatc caccccatta gtttcaacca accacatcac caacgaacaa aatcaactcc
    47761 cagccctcca aataagtcgc actatacctc gctagtcgcc gcctcagcca aagcacaaaa
    47821 ctccctggaa ccagccccgc agctcgaccc cgcaaccaaa acacacaaac tcccaaacca
    47881 caaactcaat ctcgacttca cacccgagct cccgcacaac aacgctcgcg tgtctagatg
    47941 gcggccttcg ccccacctgt tcgccgaggc gacttcatct acacctccat cctgtacgcc
    48001 gacgcgggaa acgataacca ccacccgcgc gccagcaccg cagagctcac atcactgctc
    48061 cgccccaccc ccgataagcg ctccaaggcg cgcaatccag taacgacgac tcctaccaag
    48121 gatccagcat ggcactggta agcatcttga ttgtattttt ggtcacgcga tttcatgctg
    48181 agggtgagca caggtatgcg gcgcaactga tccactacgg acttcctgtg acgaaggaga
    48241 agagcagggc gaaggttagg ctgttggatg cattgaatca gggcaagctg gaggtgccga
    48301 gctggatttc gaagatggag ggggagatga ggggagagtg ggagggagag aacaagaaac
    48361 tgaagaaggg ggtggggttg tgaaggcgaa ggcagggaag agtagtgagg ctgtgaagga
    48421 gaaggcaggg aagaccaatg agggtgtgaa ggggaaggca gggaagacca atgagggtgt
    48481 gaaggggaag gcagggaaga gcagtgaggc cgtgaaagga aaagcaggga agagtggtga
    48541 agctgtgaaa ggtaagatgg gcaagggtgg caaaggtgga ggtgcaggtg ggagctctat
    48601 gcaagtgccc ggcggaggga tcaacgtgaa cggtacgtct gtcagcttgg tgagagaaca
    48661 tctgtttcca tacgatgcta atggttctag tcaatctgtc gatgaattcg ggcttgtcgg
    48721 cgctggacca gcttgatctg aagcaggttg ttggcgaact tcagaagggg aagcgaaagc
    48781 gtgggaagga agagaccgcg gacgagaagc cttccccaaa gaaggccact gcagcacgcg
    48841 agaaagtatc atcttctacg gcaaagggta ctagctctac tccccaggtc gcctcgaagc
    48901 cagctgccaa gacaggtcgc accaagcaga ctgccaggaa atcaactggc atgcctctct
    48961 acaagaaagg agaacccgcc gcaagctcac catacctatc tccaccgacc aagctcgaaa
    49021 gcaaatcctc aggtccgtca cgttctttcc catcaattct atatacaaca aactgacgtt
    49081 ctcaggatat acccccaccc accctcgcag cggatacatc aaacaagagc aaccctcttc
    49141 ccaacccacc atcctcttaa gtggcactta caccatccac accatcaaca gccccgcctc
    49201 cgcctactcc cacttagacg tctacaaaga ccccacccgc gccatctggt gggccaacct
    49261 catcctaacc cacaaccaca acgccgagcg ccaccagttc ttcatcaaga tggatccagg
    49321 tcctagcttc gaaacactgg gtcgggccgt gacgctcggg tggcgcatgc gcgtcgtgga
    49381 tacggaggag gtgaagtttg gcactggatg cacaggtgga gctacgtttt ccaaggatgg
    49441 cgagagcatg atggtggatg tagtgctgag gaatgtgccg gggatggggg atgtccatat
    49501 ccgagcgtat cggttgcggg gtgctagcca ggcgggtgat ttgcaggagg attgggatga
    49561 tgtcagaagg gtggcgtatg gctagtgatg ggaggcagat aggcaggcac tctccttgtc
    49621 tcggggccag cacatgtgct cgcagagatt gtctctcgta cctgtaatgg tcttctacaa
    49681 attcatgaga aaatctttca tgctcccacc cctattccaa atcctaaccc gactagtagc
    49741 tatgttgcta cggaatataa tggttatgaa ggtttttgca tatgaaaatc gtagcagcaa
    49801 taccacgatg ggaaacgtca ttctgcttat ttcaaaaacg tgacaggtat caatactatg
    49861 tacccaggta agatatacca gtcatatatt acgtctgtat agaggtcaaa aatcaatcaa
    49921 aatatgaatg acgagaaggt cgataaattc ttagaaatca agaaacacac agggctctat
    49981 attcgcaaag tggtagtacc ttatggagag gaaagaaaag cttacaaaga ccgcagtgct
    50041 cgttagggct aataattgca gtgcaatctc acgtacatca aagcacttct gtcgccaagt
    50101 gatctccctc cgacatcatt cgccaaccac ggagctatca taccaatcgc ctgctcaccg
    50161 gattctctgt gtacgacgac cataactcct cgccggcgct aagaattgca gtgtatgttg
    50221 aagccgacag tcgtgggagc cttctattgg tcagtgatac acgaagcaga aactcctcgc
    50281 cggagctaaa tttgcagtgc tggtatccgt gccagaaacg gtagggttgg ttgggtttgt
    50341 gggagctttc tattggttga taataatctg agtagaactc ctcgccgggg ctaaaattgc
    50401 agtgttatgt atactcgatt ggtgagcacc cctgttggtc tcagtgaccg gtcagtacac
    50461 agcctaagtc agcctaacct aaccacacag gtgccacact cgtatcgatg ctgtgttcag
    50521 ccttggatca gacatggagc acactgaata gaagtgcaaa gttatcagtc agttcatcac
    50581 cgctggtaga aagctttagg ggtgatttca tatccacgtt cacattcaca ttcacattca
    50641 cacatatatg tcaacacatg cctgtaaata tacacacctt cgactgccat cccatttcca
    50701 ggataacaaa ccccctggtt caaatgtcag attttagctg tggcatatgc acaactaacc
    50761 acatagttgt ggtattttgc aaaactaacc acatagttgt ggtattatgc acaactaacc
    50821 acataattgt ggtattacca cattgcactg caatcttagc ccccgtgagg agatccagcc
    50881 ttcctaatgc gggtcttact tacttaccta ccagaccaat caagctgtga gtcttacttg
    50941 attatttaca agaccaatca agatgttcta ctgcaatctc tagccccacc gaggagttag
    51001 aatcggcaca catgcataca tacatgccta aatcggctag aacgagtata catacatgca
    51061 aatatgcctg tcttatatcc actgtcttat aatttagcac tgcaatctct agccccgccg
    51121 aggtgttaga actagtatac ggatacatac acgtcaataa cgacgagcat tataggggag
    51181 cactgcaatt cttagccccc cgaggagtca acgtgcatgc ttacacaccc aatatcaggt
    51241 gtattatacc ccgcagcact gcaatctcta gccccgccga ggagtcctca ccggtgcgcc
    51301 ctcacaccgt cagcacaggg tagtcgttcg cttcagcact gcaatattta gccccaccga
    51361 ggagtcaacg tacatgctta cacacccaat accaggtgta ctatatctcc gcagcactgc
    51421 aatctttagc cccgccgagg agttcgtatg catgcttaca tacagtccct acccgtctgc
    51481 ccccgcgccg tcaagcccca tgatacgtct tggctcgctt cactgcaatt tctagcgctg
    51541 gcgaggaggt ataaacgtat atagtggtgt gggcagcgcg ctgattcgtg tttgggtgta
    51601 tatatgtgtg tgtatgtgtg tgtagattat cctagtgggt gatattcagt cgatgtgtcg
    51661 ttatttatgt ggtaggtagg taagtatatt gagaggggca tagcatgtaa gtatacatac
    51721 ctccgacata gattgaagtc gagatacctg cctatctaca tcacaaggcc atccttcacc
    51781 tcccgtttaa agaaccaagt cctatcacgt cacatcacag ctaagataaa tcacacatcc
    51841 cactctgcaa aattacacac tcatccttaa ctcttcgctt ccctatctca acagtacata
    51901 gtaatacaca tccatcgctt catcttttga ctttcaattc acacctctcc tccctcccct
    51961 tccccacctt atctctgctc tggtatacaa gccccccact ccatcccaaa tagaaaatat
    52021 ccatccatcc atgccaaaga aaaaaaaaac gcctcaccgc taatgcaaaa gaagccaagc
    52081 caagcacaag cacaagcacc agcacccctc cccctcttgc tccctccctc cctttctccc
    52141 attgctcaaa ttgctaacac atcaactgac tgactgactg accgagtaac gaaccacccc
    52201 ctcactcatc ctcatcctca tccacgcccc cgatccccac gggcgctccg ttccctccag
    52261 ggacaggccc ctcctcatca tcctcatcct cgtcatccac aacgcgcttc ctgccgccgc
    52321 ccctcggcgc ggcaacgccc tcgtcctcgt cttcatcctc gttggcactc gccgccttgg
    52381 catctgcatc atcaccagcc ggcgcatccg gaatatcctc gtcctcgtcg tccgaggcca
    52441 caaactccga cgacttgtac ttgcccacgg gctcattctt gcgggccaac ttcctcttct
    52501 tcgtcttggg gcgctcctca tcggacagac cctccgtgcc ggacgcaccc gcgctcttat
    52561 tccgtctcct cctcggcttc gcgctggcat ccgagtcgga cccgccagcc tcggtctcgg
    52621 agtcatctgc gtcgcccttc ttcttgcgct tgccgccctt gcccttggca cggcgctcgg
    52681 accgccttac ctccgagtcg tcgatgagtt cctggcggcg gcgctcctcc tcgatgcggc
    52741 gctccatgta ctcgcggtcg cgctcctcga gcttcctgcg ctcctcgagg atcttgcggg
    52801 cctgctctgc cttttcctcc tctgccttgc ggcgcagctc gtcgcgcttg cggagctccg
    52861 cctcgcggag gtcgcgggcc tgctggagct tgtctgcgtt ttccttctcg tattcggact
    52921 ggcggtcgta gacgcgctgg agctggttga tcattgtgtt tcgtcccatg tttgcgcgct
    52981 ggacgatgtc gttcttgggg taggggttgt cgctctttgc gacttcttcg aagagtttga
    53041 tggcttcgtc gaggccttgt tgggcttctt ttacgtcggc gagggagagc tgcgtggatt
    53101 tgatgttgtt catgagctgg gcgatctgga attggacgaa ggcgacgttg aattggaagt
    53161 ggttctggtt cggcgccaac ttcagggctt gctgcgaata ttccagtgca gtcttcatgt
    53221 gggggagcga ctggtcagtt cggccacgga tgaaccatac acgaccaaga caggcgatga
    53281 tggtcaggtc ctggggcttc ttggccagag cgatttcata ctgaggtgtg taagtaatgg
    53341 cgaatcggta attgagtgaa taaacttacg ttctcaatcg cacgagcata ctgtttcagc
    53401 tcgctgtatg tatgtcccaa gttcatgtat acgttgaagt ccttgagagt ctctttgacc
    53461 ttagtgaaga tctgaagact ggtcgagtga tccttcctat cttccgccaa ggctattgcg
    53521 ataccctggg ccgcatacgc atttcgcgga tccagctcca gtaccttgtt gaagaattcg
    53581 acagcccggt cgtatatttt cctccttttc tccttgtcct gttcggtgtc tcgtcgcatc
    53641 tcgcgagctg tggcaaggtg aatgttgccc atgccgacaa gggagtacgt atcgtgcttg
    53701 tcgaacttct ggagtgtatg cttgtaatga cgctgctcat gatcctcttg cattggcaca
    53761 cctcgcttct tcgacttgtt ggcataccat ccatacaacg cacggacctc gagattgtct
    53821 tcgtggttct ttaccaagtc tttgactgcc cttggtccct cgtccgtagg ctgttgccgc
    53881 agcgcgatgt atgcaaggcg gatctgtgcg tcgatgtagt tgggatggcg tttctgcagg
    53941 ccttcgaaaa catccttggc ttccggtagc attccctcag cctcgtaggt ccggcccaaa
    54001 ttgtagctga tcgatgtcac tagcgcatcg gtatcaacac tttcatccct gtctgcagct
    54061 ttgacgcaac cttggacagc agcctggaaa agctctcgtg cgcgagggta gcgctcggcc
    54121 tgatagtgga agcatgccat gttgttgagc aactgtggag gcagcagttc ccggagtgcg
    54181 ttgttaagct ctgccttgtc ttcaacctcg ggatattctt cctcaggtat gccggccaat
    54241 tcaatttgtt ccacctcttc aaggcacttg agactcttct cggggtggtc ggtttcgtaa
    54301 agcctggcca ggttcaagag gacggatggg tctggagtga gtttcctctt ctggtccttc
    54361 catgcctttt gtacgtcttc caggtatttc aaagccttct tcaacgctgc agccttctcg
    54421 tcttttccac cttgtccgga gaagacctcc tcggcgtaaa gagtgcccaa aagggtctgg
    54481 gcttcgacag cgggcgcctg ctgctggagg attttttcca aacggaactt ggctccatca
    54541 ttatcatggc gtagtactcg taattgggcg gatccaaatt tggcggggat gtacccagcg
    54601 ctgtcaccgc cacgcgcaag gtcggagcgc tggtagtagt ctgcggcctt gttctgatcc
    54661 ccgtactggt gctccttcct tgcaagctgg taccagccgt cactggcaat agcattgacg
    54721 tcggtgagtt caatggctcg tcgggatagt gtctccacct tggcataatc tctagagatg
    54781 ttgtaccact tgctcagagt agcacatgtc agggggtact tgttgtccaa tttgacggaa
    54841 ggaacgatga agtcggtgac ggatttcttg gtcaggctgg caaacatagg gtcggtcgct
    54901 gggagatgtg acgtcttgtt cagagtgtgg agaccgagga gggtcagagc gatcttggat
    54961 tccgaattca gatcaagcgc acgttgccat gcagtcgctg catcgtcctt gaagcccaat
    55021 tgccagaagc aacaaccaat accaatacgc gggtccgggt caatcaatcc cggtgagctt
    55081 tccaagatgc tctggtatgc cttgagggcc tctgcgtact tgcccatgga gtagctgacc
    55141 ctggccttgc ccatcttggc catgagattc ctgccgcccg aggctcgaat ggcgtcttcg
    55201 aagcacttgg cggcctgctt cagcgtatcc atacgctcgg agttgacggc attcggcccc
    55261 gcagcggtcg agggattctg cttcgccatg gaggcacgca ggaggtagag tacgccgcgg
    55321 gcgaggaaga gcggcgggta agaggggctg atgcgggatg catcgttgat gacgctggtg
    55381 gcaccctgga ggaagtagtc cttggtctgg acatttgggt tgttatctga atcgtcagtt
    55441 tcattgcaag cagtcagact ggtgctcatt accgttgttg acacgcgggg cttcgcggca
    55501 cttgaggaga taaagccagc aggtcgcgtt gaggatgctg agcttgtcgt cgctgcgcgc
    55561 attggcgaag acctggaggg cctttgcgag cacctcgagg gccacgtcca gcttcttgtg
    55621 cttcgcgtag gctattgcga ccgtgaccca ggtagctttg gcgctctgct ccgtctccag
    55681 cagggtgagc agctcggtcg ggtcatcttc gatcatgtcg cccagctcga ggtcaatgtc
    55741 ggcgatgcca tcttcgtcgg ctacggggac cgagatcgat tcgggcactt tggagaagcg
    55801 ctttggggga aacgacgcgc cgttcacgcc gttggcgcca ttggatacgg ctgccatgtt
    55861 ggagtggagc ggttgcgctc cggggcgcag agagagtggt ggagtgtgcg tgtgatgggc
    55921 agttcagcgg agcatctcca ggacgcgtga ggagtgaggt gagtgcagaa gtggctgctg
    55981 cgacggcgat gttgggcgcg acaaagagtg gaaagagcga tgagctatag cggcgcggaa
    56041 aaacgcgcgc ggagctccct tcttggcggg cgcggaggtg tcgccgcaac gtgacgggga
    56101 atgcacagtg gactttcact tcaccgaaca ataagtgaga ggagaggtcc cggcttcagt
    56161 actgtgcagc cttcacacag gcgccgcctt caccgccgct ccttccccaa ggttacgtcg
    56221 cgcctgccag atcgaaactg cgcctgcctc gactgcgtcc gtccacgtac cccagctccc
    56281 cgccggtgcc cagaccatgc gatagcaaca cacacacatc cacacacata cacacacccc
    56341 agcactgcga tgagatacaa gcctttccac atccccatat aatctacagt agcgtcatgt
    56401 cacgcgaccc gggcggcttc cgctccagga ccaacggatc gggagggtac acgaacggct
    56461 acggcgcccg cgaaggtgga tacggtggct ttggggccgg agaggacgac tatcccaggc
    56521 ggccgagtgc cgagagaccc aggccgagcg cagaacgaca gagacccagc ggggacagac
    56581 cgcgccggcc gggggctacg gcggctatgg aggctttgca caggaagagg aggaagcccc
    56641 ccaggtgcag cgtccgacta gtctcgagcg ctctcgagca aatcgcagga gtggcgaagg
    56701 tagaccgaga agtgcaggta gtcccaataa aaactatgga cctgggtcgc agcagatgga
    56761 ggaggtgctc aagtacatcc gccagaactg ggacttcatg acctcggaga agtgtgtgcc
    56821 cgtcgaagtt gccctgaagc tcatggactc aagctcgctg gggttggcag gccagtatcc
    56881 gaccttcagg cagacgcacc aggacatgca gcgtgcactc aaggccattg tcaacgagca
    56941 ccatcagggc ttcaacagct ccatcggtac ctttcacaag atccaggcca gcttgcagtc
    57001 ttctcagagt cgtgtcaggt cgctgaagga gtcgctgacc caagccaaag tgcatctgtc
    57061 cactacgaaa cccgaactga aggagtttgc cacttcctcg cagagctacg atgagatgat
    57121 tcaagtgctg aacaccatcg aacaactgca actggttccg gacaagctag aagcccgtat
    57181 atccgaaaaa cgtttcttga cagcagtcga catcttgcaa gacgcactcc tcatgattcg
    57241 gagatcggag atggagaaga ttggcgctct cagcgaactt cgcacttatt tgagtaatca
    57301 ggaacattca ctgaccgata tcctcttgga agaactgcac aaccacttgt atctcaagtc
    57361 accctactgt gaggataggt ggaagatcta tgcccagaac caaccgaaag gagatggcgc
    57421 ggaaagagga cagaccggtg caagggggcg gagactcttc gagttcctgt ccgatcttga
    57481 cacatctgaa ccagtatgta tgtcctgacc ttgaaagagc aactctcaca cccggccaga
    57541 tggtcgatga ttcgcagcgc aacccggaag cagatacttt cgagtacgtt cgcctcattg
    57601 tagaagcact gaacaagatg ggccgtcttg atgtggcagt caacacgatc cacgagcgtc
    57661 tgcctgtcga gctgtacaga gttgtcgaga aatcgaacaa tgaggtcgcg ctacgacatc
    57721 ccagtatcat acgagcatat gccgctagga aagaaggaaa gcgaaatgtt gccgctgaaa
    57781 gcgatgagct gcgggctggt gtcctcaacg atctgctttg gactctctat gcacgatttg
    57841 aggccatcgc agagagccac cgagtggtgt acgatgtggt ggtgggaatt gtcaaacggg
    57901 atggcataag ggactcttcc aacaacccgc tgacccgcgg tttcaaagaa ttatggaagc
    57961 ttttccagaa cgaggttggt ttcatcttat gtttcctggt tttcactaac ctctgtatag
    58021 atccgttccc ttctccacga ttatcttgca acagacagcg attttggcgg cagaagcgga
    58081 cagggcaagt ccaccggcag aagcatgtac tcacgcgctc cgcgtgacag gaacaagcga
    58141 atgttcaagc tctcggatat ggacactaag tcgacggagc tcgcggagga acgcgatagt
    58201 ctcgagttca tcctgaagtc gtcggttcct ggtctcgtct ccgacgctaa agtgcccgaa
    58261 gaggtcacca acaccagctc taatctcgat ggtagtgcta cgggacacaa gctacttgtt
    58321 gaaccaagcg tctttaacat gggcatcttg ttgccaccct cacttgattt cctgaaccga
    58381 ctgaaggaag ttgtgccatc cggatcagat attgtcatca gtaccctgca ctccttctta
    58441 gacgacttcc tcgtcaacgt ctttttgcct caacttgatg acacgctgaa tgaactctca
    58501 gacaagacat ttgtcgagct cgatgcattc caggaacact cacaatggtc gcaacactct
    58561 aaaaagccaa tctttagggg caccgtgaaa ttcttcacgc tcatcaccgc attctgcaag
    58621 atgcttgata acctgcctca cgaccaggct ttctcacaac tcatcataac gcaaatgaag
    58681 acctatggcg ataagtgtgt cggtaacttc aaggccataa tggcgagggc tcagcccaag
    58741 accaccggcg aataccacaa agcatgcgca gagtatgctg aggaggagaa cgaagtcggc
    58801 caggttattg tccagctatt cgaggcagat agcgacaaga cagccgaact cacaaataca
    58861 gagatcaagc tactcctggc tgaaaccgaa aagtctccca tagaccagca cgacattgtc
    58921 caagacaaga agaccatcca aacgctctgc ctcctgtata ccagcatgaa gtggcttgcc
    58981 accaaggtct cacaactacg acacatcagc aaccgcgcga ccgactcctc caagcctcaa
    59041 attggcaatc agcgccacaa cagacgctgg actttcgtcg ccgagtcgcg cacagaaggc
    59101 acagccgtct acctccccct aaaccaagaa accgccgggt acgtctctcc cctccctccc
    59161 tccttctacc aacatacgct aaccaacccc ccagccaact cgacatggtc gtagccacct
    59221 accgccgcct cgcaaccctc atccaccgca ccctgcacac caacctccgc cttaccaccc
    59281 tgcactccct ctcctccacc atccagccca cctacacccc agactccccc tcgccgaccc
    59341 cgaccccgca atccaagccc taacctcctc cctcaccgcc tacgaggccg aaatcgcaac
    59401 atacctcccg cccacccagt ccgcccaggt catctccggc ctcagccagt tcgcagacac
    59461 gtacctggtg cacctgtgtc tgcagcgcat caaggcgatg aacgaggacg ggtgtcgcct
    59521 catgcagctc aatgtcctcg tcctgcaaca gaacctgaag aatatagagg acgaggcgag
    59581 gttgggggat agcgcgttgt atttcgagct gtttatggag ggccccgagg cggttgtcaa
    59641 gagggcgaag gagcgtggga aggggtttgg ggtcgagagt ggggtgtatg gggaggcggg
    59701 ggtgaagagc ttgttgaggg tttgttatgg ggagaggctg agggatggga ggagggaggt
    59761 cggggtccag gcgcagaggc a
//
