# Supplementary material for: A draft genome of the ascomycotal fungal species Pseudopithomyces maydicus (family Didymosphaeriaceae)
Source: bioRxiv preprint, doi:10.1101/2022.11.26.518055, version 1 (2022-11-29)
Supplement: Supplementary Results [file 518055_file09.zip › antiSMASH_download/contig_26.region002.gbk]

LOCUS       contig_26              46571 bp    DNA     linear   UNK 01-JAN-1980
DEFINITION  contig_26.
ACCESSION   contig_26
VERSION     contig_26
KEYWORDS    .
SOURCE      
  ORGANISM  
            .
COMMENT     ##antiSMASH-Data-START##
            Version      :: 6.0.1
            Run date     :: 2022-03-15 04:58:58
            NOTE: This is a single cluster extracted from a larger record!
            Orig. start  :: 736918
            Orig. end    :: 783489
            ##antiSMASH-Data-END##
FEATURES             Location/Qualifiers
     protocluster    1..46571
                     /aStool="rule-based-clusters"
                     /contig_edge="False"
                     /core_location="join{[763211:763489](-),
                     [760637:763159](-), [757015:760491](-),
                     [756918:756963](-)}"
                     /cutoff="20000"
                     /detection_rule="cds(PKS_AT and (PKS_KS or ene_KS or mod_KS
                     or hyb_KS or itr_KS or tra_KS))"
                     /neighbourhood="20000"
                     /product="T1PKS"
                     /protocluster_number="1"
                     /tool="antismash"
     proto_core      complement(join(20001..20045,20098..23573,23720..26241,
                     26294..26571))
                     /aStool="rule-based-clusters"
                     /tool="antismash"
                     /cutoff="20000"
                     /detection_rule="cds(PKS_AT and (PKS_KS or ene_KS or mod_KS
                     or hyb_KS or itr_KS or tra_KS))"
                     /neighbourhood="20000"
                     /product="T1PKS"
                     /protocluster_number="1"
     cand_cluster    1..46571
                     /SMILES="C([*])C(-O)"
                     /candidate_cluster_number="1"
                     /contig_edge="False"
                     /detection_rules="cds(PKS_AT and (PKS_KS or ene_KS or
                     mod_KS or hyb_KS or itr_KS or tra_KS))"
                     /kind="single"
                     /product="T1PKS"
                     /protoclusters="1"
                     /tool="antismash"
     region          1..46571
                     /candidate_cluster_numbers="1"
                     /contig_edge="False"
                     /product="T1PKS"
                     /region_number="2"
                     /rules="cds(PKS_AT and (PKS_KS or ene_KS or mod_KS or
                     hyb_KS or itr_KS or tra_KS))"
                     /tool="antismash"
     CDS             join(2543..2546,2566..2774,3237..4158,4176..4285,
                     4339..4515)
                     /Name="input.path1.gene202"
                     /gene="input.path1.gene202"
                     /source="GlimmerHMM"
                     /transl_table=1
                     /translation="MLVEPALSDCTSSAGAGGRQGDAQRRRQWPWLRLLQRCSQTRTIL
                     RDARPGDALPTQADYACLVPQPSYRTYSYRYPGGDANGIPVRPKTAQPKQWDLTTTDPL
                     GRTISASAASTARAPGAAMDAARGSISSNSTTQSAKPDDSTQHSNPFVLRHARRYLRDL
                     PYPLPCDLPELHRQNLHTLLATSVFGRALGSSTNPQRPPRKVLEIACGSGYWSSLCHDY
                     LYGLGYEDVQFTGLDIVPIAADLRKQDIDWKFVQHDLRKVPLPFDDEEFDIVVMKDMSL
                     VVPLGSASQRILDEAIRILKSGGALEIWETDHIIRSILPHPPPPPGKNPQEYACAVSTG
                     TFMISPITPFTEVHNKFLASSNNWITEALDKRKLSPTPYATARDRNIAGCAKSAGSHTL
                     GELRWEREAAAERQLARNLDGRASGSEAHSLASGHTDDREPGASTQRGQRQDAGRMAGL
                     VGLDDDELVAGQRGI"
     PFAM_domain     3639..3944
                     /aSDomain="Methyltransf_11"
                     /aSTool="clusterhmmer"
                     /database="32.0"
                     /db_xref="PF08241.12"
                     /db_xref="GO:0008168"
                     /description="Methyltransferase domain"
                     /detection="hmmscan"
                     /domain_id="clusterhmmer_input.path1.gene202_0017"
                     /evalue="9.20E-11"
                     /gene_ontologies="GO:0008168: methyltransferase activity"
                     /label="input.path1.gene202"
                     /locus_tag="input.path1.gene202"
                     /protein_end="307"
                     /protein_start="205"
                     /score="42.3"
                     /tool="antismash"
                     /translation="LEIACGSGYWSSLCHDYLYGLGYEDVQFTGLDIVPIAADLRKQDI
                     DWKFVQHDLRKVPLPFDDEEFDIVVMKDMSLVVPLGSASQRILDEAIRILKSGGALE"
     CDS             join(9660..10034,10055..10084)
                     /Name="input.path1.gene203"
                     /gene="input.path1.gene203"
                     /phase="0"
                     /source="GlimmerHMM"
                     /transl_table=1
                     /translation="MQFTQNIRQAEDAAADIAVKISSMGDLPTEEVDEAAAKKREWKQE
                     REHKESVLTELDNVKAEIERQVRSVESDITSATQKRERLQQRQMKLNDQHDRLVTANRE
                     GYTAKQRKEQERLALQQERTQQHQQPGAPR"
     CDS             complement(join(10098..10533,10698..10710,11081..11463,
                     12215..13554,13603..14340,14396..14617))
                     /Name="input.path1.gene204"
                     /gene="input.path1.gene204"
                     /source="GlimmerHMM"
                     /transl_table=1
                     /translation="MEYSNSLSKLPKERFRCSQGGSNTPDVEEALRYLLVGEGINQDGE
                     ESIADWFANETRLHFTDHVRQDLLELWNEEIELQNAWDILEETQRVLERIQDIYLQPFH
                     DHILPFIQQAAVNVTIRASSSSGDLEVDMVEVAKRKLRREIHAAFAHSIPSERYSKTLS
                     YMLYDAACKQFRLQVRHDGVASRSNELGDTKTVRRRMTILLMGLERVGLGQDNAQRALA
                     HAMNKLLDTYIGSHYAKVDWYSKSPVTASLKLWLEAGFIPFAELALECLRCEPASISPL
                     QRNQWQDMALARLGRSRVDNLFDFVTNWDQSLGAISDLKEYLKLDGAKEHLKNSFSRQI
                     SGRLLHPGATTTYILNIYIYIIRAFHTLEPKGVLLQSVARPIRRYLREREDTARIIISS
                     MLVDLEDENSARLASTGELSLEIASEMAKPFAHSEDADEEASWNDMSWQPLPYDASPEY
                     KKSKVEDVIYFLLTLWDREDFINELKNILGDHLLKCQDPEYQKEIRLLELIKVRLGEDK
                     LQACEVMLRDVLESRRINDSIRTAGTGLQDELPRTPGALGLRTPKPRRADLTPQQVKPQ
                     PGPVLNAQILSSFFWPVLRDETFNVPAAIEAMQQEYESSFERIKGMRKLRWMNALGTSC
                     ITLEFDDRTEEFDHLSPWQVSVVYAFQPQPGEESARKGKSKTKSEGVIRNVEQLEEMLA
                     MDESLIHQALAFWVGKSVLREVAPNTYTVIERLDSSTKDSDAAAAALELAEVQAAQSTT
                     VKSQADLLNERKDVMPDTLRINLTETHPLPTLPSPEHALFTHLKARILSIALALYGSSC
                     ASPTSAFDIVTYTIPLTHSPEILINGGSMIPSTLYGVALIAYTSPREFTSWERLATAEN
                     SGSVLEAMQELLQDMQAGMGSVMETIRVTHGIALTGALTGRTRTQTATAVTTIPSIEPV
                     KPVKPMEPVKQTGSIEGVANMTRGGVHVVETVGKAGNIREHRRRASTTTTERARSADIS
                     TVVVQWEGEALKGNGIGRHAIGARERTFRRGRNRHMRLRKNGLKMLEGLLNLGR"
     PFAM_domain     complement(12514..13137)
                     /aSDomain="Cullin"
                     /aSTool="clusterhmmer"
                     /database="32.0"
                     /db_xref="PF00888.22"
                     /db_xref="GO:0006511"
                     /db_xref="GO:0031625"
                     /description="Cullin family"
                     /detection="hmmscan"
                     /domain_id="clusterhmmer_input.path1.gene204_0018"
                     /evalue="1.90E-13"
                     /gene_ontologies="GO:0006511: ubiquitin-dependent protein
                     catabolic process"
                     /gene_ontologies="GO:0031625: ubiquitin protein ligase
                     binding"
                     /label="input.path1.gene204"
                     /locus_tag="input.path1.gene204"
                     /protein_end="667"
                     /protein_start="459"
                     /score="50.0"
                     /tool="antismash"
                     /translation="KSKVEDVIYFLLTLWDREDFINELKNILGDHLLKCQDPEYQKEIR
                     LLELIKVRLGEDKLQACEVMLRDVLESRRINDSIRTAGTGLQDELPRTPGALGLRTPKP
                     RRADLTPQQVKPQPGPVLNAQILSSFFWPVLRDETFNVPAAIEAMQQEYESSFERIKGM
                     RKLRWMNALGTSCITLEFDDRTEEFDHLSPWQVSVVYAFQPQPGE"
     CDS             join(15648..15939,16041..16167,16224..16251)
                     /Name="input.path1.gene205"
                     /gene="input.path1.gene205"
                     /source="GlimmerHMM"
                     /transl_table=1
                     /translation="MSSFIKSIPRASSSNFTRILQPRSSSFFHSTARTMGVTKTVISEG
                     NGPSPQKGDTVTMLYTGWLKNADGSKGKEFDSTQKPGRGPFQTAIGVGRVIRGWDEGVV
                     QMKLGEKASLDISSDFAYGSQSVGGGLIPANSNLIFEVELQKIN"
     PFAM_domain     join(15789..15939,16041..16167,16224..16236)
                     /aSDomain="FKBP_C"
                     /aSTool="clusterhmmer"
                     /database="32.0"
                     /db_xref="PF00254.28"
                     /db_xref="GO:0003755"
                     /description="FKBP-type peptidyl-prolyl cis-trans
                     isomerase"
                     /detection="hmmscan"
                     /domain_id="clusterhmmer_input.path1.gene205_0019"
                     /evalue="6.80E-26"
                     /gene_ontologies="GO:0003755: peptidyl-prolyl cis-trans
                     isomerase activity"
                     /label="input.path1.gene205"
                     /locus_tag="input.path1.gene205"
                     /protein_end="144"
                     /protein_start="47"
                     /score="90.4"
                     /tool="antismash"
                     /translation="PSPQKGDTVTMLYTGWLKNADGSKGKEFDSTQKPGRGPFQTAIGV
                     GRVIRGWDEGVVQMKLGEKASLDISSDFAYGSQSVGGGLIPANSNLIFEVEL"
     CDS             complement(join(16725..17063,17118..17229,17283..17405,
                     17456..17481))
                     /Name="input.path1.gene206"
                     /gene="input.path1.gene206"
                     /source="GlimmerHMM"
                     /transl_table=1
                     /translation="MATTLKPGSKDAPTNPRGIPVAPFVDRVEDYVTDRSEVESTINSF
                     KEMISKYQFMEQNTQRRAVGLKDKIPDIQKTLETVRFLKSRKADADPIETTFELNDTLY
                     AKAEVPPTDEVYLWLGANVMLAYPIPEAEQLLKSKLDTAKKSLETCEEDMEFLREQITT
                     LEVAFARVYNWDVAQRRKEREAGESIEGRKGPSPNG"
     PFAM_domain     complement(join(16803..17063,17118..17225))
                     /aSDomain="Prefoldin"
                     /aSTool="clusterhmmer"
                     /database="32.0"
                     /db_xref="PF02996.17"
                     /description="Prefoldin subunit"
                     /detection="hmmscan"
                     /domain_id="clusterhmmer_input.path1.gene206_0020"
                     /evalue="3.50E-35"
                     /label="input.path1.gene206"
                     /locus_tag="input.path1.gene206"
                     /protein_end="174"
                     /protein_start="51"
                     /score="120.5"
                     /tool="antismash"
                     /translation="YQFMEQNTQRRAVGLKDKIPDIQKTLETVRFLKSRKADADPIETT
                     FELNDTLYAKAEVPPTDEVYLWLGANVMLAYPIPEAEQLLKSKLDTAKKSLETCEEDME
                     FLREQITTLEVAFARVYNW"
     CDS             complement(join(20001..20045,20098..23573,23720..26241,
                     26294..26571))
                     /NRPS_PKS="Domain: SAT (3-239). E-value: 8.7e-79. Score:
                     256.2. Matches aSDomain:
                     nrpspksdomains_input.path1.gene207_SAT.1"
                     /NRPS_PKS="Domain: PKS_KS(Iterative-KS) (370-800). E-value:
                     7.4e-149. Score: 488.0. Matches aSDomain:
                     nrpspksdomains_input.path1.gene207_PKS_KS.1"
                     /NRPS_PKS="Domain: PKS_AT (900-1148). E-value: 1.1e-60.
                     Score: 197.2. Matches aSDomain:
                     nrpspksdomains_input.path1.gene207_PKS_AT.1"
                     /NRPS_PKS="Domain: PT (1233-1554). E-value: 1.2e-121.
                     Score: 397.7. Matches aSDomain:
                     nrpspksdomains_input.path1.gene207_PT.1"
                     /NRPS_PKS="Domain: ACP (1608-1674). E-value: 2.5e-14.
                     Score: 45.1. Matches aSDomain:
                     nrpspksdomains_input.path1.gene207_ACP.1"
                     /NRPS_PKS="Domain: ACP (1736-1798). E-value: 6.8e-14.
                     Score: 43.7. Matches aSDomain:
                     nrpspksdomains_input.path1.gene207_ACP.2"
                     /NRPS_PKS="Domain: Thioesterase (1861-2093). E-value:
                     2.7e-28. Score: 91.7. Matches aSDomain:
                     nrpspksdomains_input.path1.gene207_Thioesterase.1"
                     /NRPS_PKS="type: Type I Iterative PKS"
                     /Name="input.path1.gene207"
                     /gene="input.path1.gene207"
                     /gene_functions="biosynthetic (rule-based-clusters) T1PKS:
                     PKS_AT"
                     /gene_functions="biosynthetic (rule-based-clusters) T1PKS:
                     itr_KS"
                     /gene_functions="biosynthetic-additional
                     (rule-based-clusters) PP-binding"
                     /gene_functions="biosynthetic-additional (smcogs)
                     SMCOG1022:Beta-ketoacyl synthase (Score: 204.5; E-value:
                     4.8e-62)"
                     /gene_kind="biosynthetic"
                     /sec_met_domain="PP-binding (E-value: 1.9e-12, bitscore:
                     42.0, seeds: 164, tool: rule-based-clusters)"
                     /sec_met_domain="PKS_AT (E-value: 7.3e-60, bitscore: 197.2,
                     seeds: 1682, tool: rule-based-clusters)"
                     /sec_met_domain="itr_KS (E-value: 5.9e-163, bitscore:
                     536.9, seeds: 96, tool: rule-based-clusters)"
                     /source="GlimmerHMM"
                     /transl_table=1
                     /translation="MNTLIFGDQTADQYVVLRKAITWKDNALLKTFLERASVVLREETQ
                     KLPRSQREQIPDFLSVQDLVEIYFAKPSKVTQLESCMVTIAQLAHYIGYYGENLTELPN
                     VTNTRVLGLCTGLLAGSVVASSKNVVDLLPLAVEAVRIAFRTGTCVGSAAHAIDASRES
                     WSTIVASISEQAAKTAIVEFHSEHNIAVSAHAYVSAVSVMAVTISGPPSTTKRLFAESA
                     AFKNNTRVAIPVFAPYHAPHLFGQADIDRILSIPSLDLFKSTRPQGLIHSASTGKCSTA
                     TTTFELIQNALREILLEPVRWDSLLEETVSQVAEAGSSEASVTAIGVTNVVNSLASALK
                     AGGQSSITIRDHTVWVPSTDHSKGRTQNDKIAIVGMAGRFPSAASHDALWELLEKGLDV
                     HREIPSDRFDAQAHCDPSGKGKNKSHTPYGCFIDEPGLFDPRFFNMSPREAAQTDPMGR
                     LALTTAYEALEMSGYVPNRTPSSKLERIGTFYGQTSDDWREINAAENVDTYFITGGVRA
                     FAPGRINYYFKFSGPSYSIDTACSSSLAAIQLACTSLWAGDCDTACAGGLNVLTNPDIF
                     SGLSKGQFLSKTGSCKTYDNDADGYCRGDGCGTVILKRYEDAIADKDNILGCILGAATN
                     HSAEAVSITHPHAGAQEYLYKKVLRNAGVDAHEISYVEMHGTGTQAGDGIEMTSVTNAF
                     APRHRQRKPDEPLYLGAIKANIGHGEAASGINSLIKTLMMMKKDAIPANVGIKGVMNKT
                     FPKDLLQRNVHIETQQVPWPRNGAQKRKLFLNNFSAAGGNTAIVMEDGPLRTAPEAVDP
                     RGLQTVTVTARSISSLKKNINNLIQYLDQHPETTLTSLAYTTTARRIQHNYRVAVCVDD
                     ITKVKAALQAQLKDTYSPIAMVPTKTAFTFTGQGSQYTALGKKLYDELSTFKADIEQLD
                     NLALIGHSLGEYAALHVAGVISASDMVLLVGRRAQLLEQECTANTHGMLAVKGSLEAIK
                     EALGEQMTEVACMNGPEETVLCGTVEVVESTNAALAAKGFKATKLNVPFAFHSAQVEPI
                     LEKFKAVAASVVFHKPEVPVLSPLTGEVIREAGVIGPDYLARHARETVNFWSALDTGKD
                     EKAFDEKTAWLEIGAHPVCSGMVKSSLGAWTPTTAGSLRRNEDPWKTLTNSVSTLYLYG
                     VAFDWNEYHRQFNDAQELLELPTYSFDAKKYWLDYHNNWTLTKGEAPRVAEPKAIEAPP
                     APVVSKLSTTSCHRIVREELHANSGTVVVQSDLSDPKLKATITGHQVNGNPFCPSSLYA
                     DQAMTVADYLFKQLRPNLPTPGLNVCHMEVTKGLVPEYPAPPAGQHLQIEATADLETNQ
                     VQIKYRSVTADGSKVLAEHAFGTVKYENINAWKEDWSRIQFMVQSQIDNLTQKLQTGAA
                     HKVLRGMAYKLFKALVNYADNYRGMEEVILDGKTTEATAAVKFQTTAADGEFFCSPYWI
                     DSLAHLSGFIVNASDHLDSDNSVYISHGWGSIRISKTLSPEKKYRSYVRMQPQPGNVSA
                     GDVYILEGDEVIGMVTGLKFQNIPRRALNIMMPPPGSAKAVSGPPKTAPMKASPPTKTQ
                     ASSVKTSSKPAAKVKAAKAPKQSANSITSRVMKIIAEETDVDASELVDEAAFENLGVDS
                     LMSLTISAKFREDLEIEISSTLFTDYATVGEMKKFFSQYDGGAMLADDDAESDTTEESS
                     DLSTPYEVGIASTPASSAPSESGDVKITESFAVVEGEASLARRIVAEEMGVDVSEITDK
                     LDLSEMGMDSLMSLTILGRLREETNIDLPSEFLTTNVTIEDIENELGMRPKPKIETTAK
                     VTFKTSKPSKPQLAEVNKKLEKVVDISNLPPANSVLLQGNAKVATKRMFLVPDGSGSAT
                     SYISIPNISPDMAVFGLNCPFMKCPEKWTCGVEGVSALYLAEIKRRQPQGPYIIGGWSA
                     GGVMAYEVARMIVEAGEEVENLVLIDAPCPVALDPLPARLHIFFDQIGLLGTGKPGGTP
                     GWLLPHFASAIKNLRDYDPIPMNPKIAPPVLAIWCTDGVCPNPDDPRPPPGEGEDPAPM
                     KWLLNNRTIFDDNGWAQLLPKENFEYAVMGGNHFTMMKGEHGATLGKLIKKGLKL"
     aSDomain        complement(join(20043..20045,20098..20790))
                     /ASF="active site serine present: True"
                     /aSDomain="Thioesterase"
                     /aSTool="nrps_pks_domains"
                     /database="nrpspksdomains.hmm"
                     /detection="hmmscan"
                     /domain_id="nrpspksdomains_input.path1.gene207_Thioesterase
                     .1"
                     /evalue="2.70E-28"
                     /label="input.path1.gene207_Thioesterase.1"
                     /locus_tag="input.path1.gene207"
                     /protein_end="2093"
                     /protein_start="1861"
                     /score="91.7"
                     /tool="antismash"
                     /translation="RMFLVPDGSGSATSYISIPNISPDMAVFGLNCPFMKCPEKWTCGV
                     EGVSALYLAEIKRRQPQGPYIIGGWSAGGVMAYEVARMIVEAGEEVENLVLIDAPCPVA
                     LDPLPARLHIFFDQIGLLGTGKPGGTPGWLLPHFASAIKNLRDYDPIPMNPKIAPPVLA
                     IWCTDGVCPNPDDPRPPPGEGEDPAPMKWLLNNRTIFDDNGWAQLLPKENFEYAVMGGN
                     HFTMMKGEHG"
     aSModule        20043..21165
                     /domains="nrpspksdomains_input.path1.gene207_ACP.2"
                     /domains="nrpspksdomains_input.path1.gene207_Thioesterase.1
                     "
                     /final_module
                     /incomplete
                     /locus_tags="input.path1.gene207"
                     /tool="antismash"
                     /type="unknown"
     PFAM_domain     complement(20482..20790)
                     /aSDomain="Thioesterase"
                     /aSTool="clusterhmmer"
                     /database="32.0"
                     /db_xref="PF00975.20"
                     /db_xref="GO:0009058"
                     /db_xref="GO:0016788"
                     /description="Thioesterase domain"
                     /detection="hmmscan"
                     /domain_id="clusterhmmer_input.path1.gene207_0028"
                     /evalue="4.70E-20"
                     /gene_ontologies="GO:0009058: biosynthetic process"
                     /gene_ontologies="GO:0016788: hydrolase activity, acting on
                     ester bonds"
                     /label="input.path1.gene207"
                     /locus_tag="input.path1.gene207"
                     /protein_end="1964"
                     /protein_start="1861"
                     /score="72.7"
                     /tool="antismash"
                     /translation="RMFLVPDGSGSATSYISIPNISPDMAVFGLNCPFMKCPEKWTCGV
                     EGVSALYLAEIKRRQPQGPYIIGGWSAGGVMAYEVARMIVEAGEEVENLVLIDAPCPV"
     CDS_motif       complement(20542..20613)
                     /aSTool="nrps_pks_domains"
                     /database="abmotifs"
                     /detection="hmmscan"
                     /domain_id="nrpspksmotif_input.path1.gene207_0008"
                     /evalue="4.90E-13"
                     /label="NRPS-te1"
                     /locus_tag="input.path1.gene207"
                     /protein_end="1944"
                     /protein_start="1920"
                     /score="41.4"
                     /tool="antismash"
                     /translation="QPQGPYIIGGWSAGGVMAYEVARM"
     PFAM_domain     complement(20974..21159)
                     /aSDomain="PP-binding"
                     /aSTool="clusterhmmer"
                     /database="32.0"
                     /db_xref="PF00550.25"
                     /description="Phosphopantetheine attachment site"
                     /detection="hmmscan"
                     /domain_id="clusterhmmer_input.path1.gene207_0027"
                     /evalue="9.60E-12"
                     /label="input.path1.gene207"
                     /locus_tag="input.path1.gene207"
                     /protein_end="1800"
                     /protein_start="1738"
                     /score="45.1"
                     /tool="antismash"
                     /translation="RRIVAEEMGVDVSEITDKLDLSEMGMDSLMSLTILGRLREETNID
                     LPSEFLTTNVTIEDIEN"
     aSDomain        complement(20980..21165)
                     /ASF="found active site serine: True"
                     /ASF="non-beta-branching ACP"
                     /aSDomain="ACP"
                     /aSTool="nrps_pks_domains"
                     /database="nrpspksdomains.hmm"
                     /detection="hmmscan"
                     /domain_id="nrpspksdomains_input.path1.gene207_ACP.2"
                     /evalue="6.80E-14"
                     /label="input.path1.gene207_ACP.2"
                     /locus_tag="input.path1.gene207"
                     /protein_end="1798"
                     /protein_start="1736"
                     /score="43.7"
                     /tool="antismash"
                     /translation="LARRIVAEEMGVDVSEITDKLDLSEMGMDSLMSLTILGRLREETN
                     IDLPSEFLTTNVTIEDI"
     aSDomain        complement(21352..21549)
                     /ASF="found active site serine: True"
                     /ASF="non-beta-branching ACP"
                     /aSDomain="ACP"
                     /aSTool="nrps_pks_domains"
                     /database="nrpspksdomains.hmm"
                     /detection="hmmscan"
                     /domain_id="nrpspksdomains_input.path1.gene207_ACP.1"
                     /evalue="2.50E-14"
                     /label="input.path1.gene207_ACP.1"
                     /locus_tag="input.path1.gene207"
                     /protein_end="1674"
                     /protein_start="1608"
                     /score="45.1"
                     /tool="antismash"
                     /translation="RVMKIIAEETDVDASELVDEAAFENLGVDSLMSLTISAKFREDLE
                     IEISSTLFTDYATVGEMKKFF"
     aSModule        21352..25409
                     /complete
                     /domains="nrpspksdomains_input.path1.gene207_PKS_KS.1"
                     /domains="nrpspksdomains_input.path1.gene207_PKS_AT.1"
                     /domains="nrpspksdomains_input.path1.gene207_ACP.1"
                     /iterative
                     /locus_tags="input.path1.gene207"
                     /monomer_pairings="pk -> pk"
                     /tool="antismash"
                     /type="pks"
     PFAM_domain     complement(21361..21549)
                     /aSDomain="PP-binding"
                     /aSTool="clusterhmmer"
                     /database="32.0"
                     /db_xref="PF00550.25"
                     /description="Phosphopantetheine attachment site"
                     /detection="hmmscan"
                     /domain_id="clusterhmmer_input.path1.gene207_0026"
                     /evalue="1.80E-11"
                     /label="input.path1.gene207"
                     /locus_tag="input.path1.gene207"
                     /protein_end="1671"
                     /protein_start="1608"
                     /score="44.2"
                     /tool="antismash"
                     /translation="RVMKIIAEETDVDASELVDEAAFENLGVDSLMSLTISAKFREDLE
                     IEISSTLFTDYATVGEMK"
     aSDomain        complement(21712..22674)
                     /aSDomain="PT"
                     /aSTool="nrps_pks_domains"
                     /database="nrpspksdomains.hmm"
                     /detection="hmmscan"
                     /domain_id="nrpspksdomains_input.path1.gene207_PT.1"
                     /evalue="1.20E-121"
                     /label="input.path1.gene207_PT.1"
                     /locus_tag="input.path1.gene207"
                     /protein_end="1554"
                     /protein_start="1233"
                     /score="397.7"
                     /tool="antismash"
                     /translation="TTSCHRIVREELHANSGTVVVQSDLSDPKLKATITGHQVNGNPFC
                     PSSLYADQAMTVADYLFKQLRPNLPTPGLNVCHMEVTKGLVPEYPAPPAGQHLQIEATA
                     DLETNQVQIKYRSVTADGSKVLAEHAFGTVKYENINAWKEDWSRIQFMVQSQIDNLTQK
                     LQTGAAHKVLRGMAYKLFKALVNYADNYRGMEEVILDGKTTEATAAVKFQTTAADGEFF
                     CSPYWIDSLAHLSGFIVNASDHLDSDNSVYISHGWGSIRISKTLSPEKKYRSYVRMQPQ
                     PGNVSAGDVYILEGDEVIGMVTGLKFQNIPRRALNIMMPP"
     aSDomain        complement(21712..22674)
                     /aSDomain="TIGR04532"
                     /aSTool="tigrfam"
                     /description="PT_fungal_PKS: polyketide product template
                     domain"
                     /detection="hmmscan"
                     /domain_id="TIGRFam_input.path1.gene207_0001"
                     /evalue="1.00E-119"
                     /identifier="TIGR04532"
                     /label="input.path1.gene207"
                     /locus_tag="input.path1.gene207"
                     /protein_end="1554"
                     /protein_start="1233"
                     /score="397.7"
                     /tool="antismash"
                     /translation="TTSCHRIVREELHANSGTVVVQSDLSDPKLKATITGHQVNGNPFC
                     PSSLYADQAMTVADYLFKQLRPNLPTPGLNVCHMEVTKGLVPEYPAPPAGQHLQIEATA
                     DLETNQVQIKYRSVTADGSKVLAEHAFGTVKYENINAWKEDWSRIQFMVQSQIDNLTQK
                     LQTGAAHKVLRGMAYKLFKALVNYADNYRGMEEVILDGKTTEATAAVKFQTTAADGEFF
                     CSPYWIDSLAHLSGFIVNASDHLDSDNSVYISHGWGSIRISKTLSPEKKYRSYVRMQPQ
                     PGNVSAGDVYILEGDEVIGMVTGLKFQNIPRRALNIMMPP"
     PFAM_domain     complement(21730..22635)
                     /aSDomain="PS-DH"
                     /aSTool="clusterhmmer"
                     /database="32.0"
                     /db_xref="PF14765.6"
                     /description="Polyketide synthase dehydratase"
                     /detection="hmmscan"
                     /domain_id="clusterhmmer_input.path1.gene207_0025"
                     /evalue="7.50E-16"
                     /label="input.path1.gene207"
                     /locus_tag="input.path1.gene207"
                     /protein_end="1548"
                     /protein_start="1246"
                     /score="58.2"
                     /tool="antismash"
                     /translation="ANSGTVVVQSDLSDPKLKATITGHQVNGNPFCPSSLYADQAMTVA
                     DYLFKQLRPNLPTPGLNVCHMEVTKGLVPEYPAPPAGQHLQIEATADLETNQVQIKYRS
                     VTADGSKVLAEHAFGTVKYENINAWKEDWSRIQFMVQSQIDNLTQKLQTGAAHKVLRGM
                     AYKLFKALVNYADNYRGMEEVILDGKTTEATAAVKFQTTAADGEFFCSPYWIDSLAHLS
                     GFIVNASDHLDSDNSVYISHGWGSIRISKTLSPEKKYRSYVRMQPQPGNVSAGDVYILE
                     GDEVIGMVTGLKFQNIPRRAL"
     PFAM_domain     complement(join(22912..23573,23720..23723))
                     /aSDomain="Acyl_transf_1"
                     /aSTool="clusterhmmer"
                     /database="32.0"
                     /db_xref="PF00698.21"
                     /description="Acyl transferase domain"
                     /detection="hmmscan"
                     /domain_id="clusterhmmer_input.path1.gene207_0024"
                     /evalue="1.00E-22"
                     /label="input.path1.gene207"
                     /locus_tag="input.path1.gene207"
                     /protein_end="1154"
                     /protein_start="932"
                     /score="81.1"
                     /tool="antismash"
                     /translation="ALIGHSLGEYAALHVAGVISASDMVLLVGRRAQLLEQECTANTHG
                     MLAVKGSLEAIKEALGEQMTEVACMNGPEETVLCGTVEVVESTNAALAAKGFKATKLNV
                     PFAFHSAQVEPILEKFKAVAASVVFHKPEVPVLSPLTGEVIREAGVIGPDYLARHARET
                     VNFWSALDTGKDEKAFDEKTAWLEIGAHPVCSGMVKSSLGAWTPTTAGSLRRNEDPWKT
                     "
     aSDomain        complement(join(22930..23573,23720..23819))
                     /ASF="(Methyl)Malonyl-CoA specificity inconclusive"
                     /ASF="found active site serine: True, scaffold matched
                     GHGE: True"
                     /aSDomain="PKS_AT"
                     /aSTool="nrps_pks_domains"
                     /database="nrpspksdomains.hmm"
                     /detection="hmmscan"
                     /domain_id="nrpspksdomains_input.path1.gene207_PKS_AT.1"
                     /evalue="1.10E-60"
                     /label="input.path1.gene207_PKS_AT.1"
                     /locus_tag="input.path1.gene207"
                     /protein_end="1148"
                     /protein_start="900"
                     /score="197.2"
                     /specificity="consensus: pk"
                     /specificity="PKS signature: Malonyl-CoA"
                     /specificity="Minowa: mxmal"
                     /tool="antismash"
                     /translation="FTGQGSQYTALGKKLYDELSTFKADIEQLDNLALIGHSLGEYAAL
                     HVAGVISASDMVLLVGRRAQLLEQECTANTHGMLAVKGSLEAIKEALGEQMTEVACMNG
                     PEETVLCGTVEVVESTNAALAAKGFKATKLNVPFAFHSAQVEPILEKFKAVAASVVFHK
                     PEVPVLSPLTGEVIREAGVIGPDYLARHARETVNFWSALDTGKDEKAFDEKTAWLEIGA
                     HPVCSGMVKSSLGAWTPTTAGSLRRN"
     CDS_motif       complement(join(23473..23573,23720..23723))
                     /aSTool="nrps_pks_domains"
                     /database="abmotifs"
                     /detection="hmmscan"
                     /domain_id="nrpspksmotif_input.path1.gene207_0007"
                     /evalue="5.00E-11"
                     /label="PKSI-AT-M_m3"
                     /locus_tag="input.path1.gene207"
                     /protein_end="967"
                     /protein_start="932"
                     /score="34.6"
                     /tool="antismash"
                     /translation="ALIGHSLGEYAALHVAGVISASDMVLLVGRRAQLL"
     CDS_motif       complement(23772..23819)
                     /aSTool="nrps_pks_domains"
                     /database="abmotifs"
                     /detection="hmmscan"
                     /domain_id="nrpspksmotif_input.path1.gene207_0006"
                     /evalue="1.70E-04"
                     /label="PKSI-AT-M_m1"
                     /locus_tag="input.path1.gene207"
                     /protein_end="916"
                     /protein_start="900"
                     /score="14.3"
                     /tool="antismash"
                     /translation="FTGQGSQYTALGKKLY"
     aSDomain        complement(24120..25409)
                     /ASF="found active site cysteine: True, scaffold matched
                     GSSS: True"
                     /ASF="found active site histidines: True"
                     /aSDomain="PKS_KS"
                     /aSTool="nrps_pks_domains"
                     /database="nrpspksdomains.hmm"
                     /detection="hmmscan"
                     /domain_id="nrpspksdomains_input.path1.gene207_PKS_KS.1"
                     /evalue="7.40E-149"
                     /label="input.path1.gene207_PKS_KS.1"
                     /locus_tag="input.path1.gene207"
                     /protein_end="800"
                     /protein_start="370"
                     /score="488.0"
                     /tool="antismash"
                     /translation="IAIVGMAGRFPSAASHDALWELLEKGLDVHREIPSDRFDAQAHCD
                     PSGKGKNKSHTPYGCFIDEPGLFDPRFFNMSPREAAQTDPMGRLALTTAYEALEMSGYV
                     PNRTPSSKLERIGTFYGQTSDDWREINAAENVDTYFITGGVRAFAPGRINYYFKFSGPS
                     YSIDTACSSSLAAIQLACTSLWAGDCDTACAGGLNVLTNPDIFSGLSKGQFLSKTGSCK
                     TYDNDADGYCRGDGCGTVILKRYEDAIADKDNILGCILGAATNHSAEAVSITHPHAGAQ
                     EYLYKKVLRNAGVDAHEISYVEMHGTGTQAGDGIEMTSVTNAFAPRHRQRKPDEPLYLG
                     AIKANIGHGEAASGINSLIKTLMMMKKDAIPANVGIKGVMNKTFPKDLLQRNVHIETQQ
                     VPWPRNGAQKRKLFLNNFSAAGGNTAIVMED"
     PFAM_domain     complement(24282..24641)
                     /aSDomain="Ketoacyl-synt_C"
                     /aSTool="clusterhmmer"
                     /database="32.0"
                     /db_xref="PF02801.22"
                     /description="Beta-ketoacyl synthase, C-terminal domain"
                     /detection="hmmscan"
                     /domain_id="clusterhmmer_input.path1.gene207_0023"
                     /evalue="1.10E-34"
                     /label="input.path1.gene207"
                     /locus_tag="input.path1.gene207"
                     /protein_end="746"
                     /protein_start="626"
                     /score="119.0"
                     /tool="antismash"
                     /translation="GCILGAATNHSAEAVSITHPHAGAQEYLYKKVLRNAGVDAHEISY
                     VEMHGTGTQAGDGIEMTSVTNAFAPRHRQRKPDEPLYLGAIKANIGHGEAASGINSLIK
                     TLMMMKKDAIPANVGI"
     CDS_motif       complement(24348..24392)
                     /aSTool="nrps_pks_domains"
                     /database="abmotifs"
                     /detection="hmmscan"
                     /domain_id="nrpspksmotif_input.path1.gene207_0005"
                     /evalue="1.10E-02"
                     /label="PKSI-KS_m6"
                     /locus_tag="input.path1.gene207"
                     /protein_end="724"
                     /protein_start="709"
                     /score="8.8"
                     /tool="antismash"
                     /translation="GAIKANIGHGEAASG"
     CDS_motif       complement(24462..24509)
                     /aSTool="nrps_pks_domains"
                     /database="abmotifs"
                     /detection="hmmscan"
                     /domain_id="nrpspksmotif_input.path1.gene207_0004"
                     /evalue="1.20E-03"
                     /label="PKSI-KS_m5"
                     /locus_tag="input.path1.gene207"
                     /protein_end="686"
                     /protein_start="670"
                     /score="11.3"
                     /tool="antismash"
                     /translation="YVEMHGTGTQAGDGIE"
     PFAM_domain     complement(24666..25415)
                     /aSDomain="ketoacyl-synt"
                     /aSTool="clusterhmmer"
                     /database="32.0"
                     /db_xref="PF00109.26"
                     /description="Beta-ketoacyl synthase, N-terminal domain"
                     /detection="hmmscan"
                     /domain_id="clusterhmmer_input.path1.gene207_0022"
                     /evalue="8.00E-78"
                     /label="input.path1.gene207"
                     /locus_tag="input.path1.gene207"
                     /protein_end="618"
                     /protein_start="368"
                     /score="261.5"
                     /tool="antismash"
                     /translation="DKIAIVGMAGRFPSAASHDALWELLEKGLDVHREIPSDRFDAQAH
                     CDPSGKGKNKSHTPYGCFIDEPGLFDPRFFNMSPREAAQTDPMGRLALTTAYEALEMSG
                     YVPNRTPSSKLERIGTFYGQTSDDWREINAAENVDTYFITGGVRAFAPGRINYYFKFSG
                     PSYSIDTACSSSLAAIQLACTSLWAGDCDTACAGGLNVLTNPDIFSGLSKGQFLSKTGS
                     CKTYDNDADGYCRGDGCGTVILKRYEDA"
     CDS_motif       complement(24702..24740)
                     /aSTool="nrps_pks_domains"
                     /database="abmotifs"
                     /detection="hmmscan"
                     /domain_id="nrpspksmotif_input.path1.gene207_0003"
                     /evalue="1.20E-03"
                     /label="PKSI-KS_m4"
                     /locus_tag="input.path1.gene207"
                     /protein_end="606"
                     /protein_start="593"
                     /score="12.0"
                     /tool="antismash"
                     /translation="YDNDADGYCRGDG"
     CDS_motif       complement(24819..24845)
                     /aSTool="nrps_pks_domains"
                     /database="abmotifs"
                     /detection="hmmscan"
                     /domain_id="nrpspksmotif_input.path1.gene207_0002"
                     /evalue="4.70E+00"
                     /label="PKSI-KS_m3"
                     /locus_tag="input.path1.gene207"
                     /protein_end="567"
                     /protein_start="558"
                     /score="0.9"
                     /tool="antismash"
                     /translation="CDTACAGGL"
     CDS_motif       complement(24882..24929)
                     /aSTool="nrps_pks_domains"
                     /database="abmotifs"
                     /detection="hmmscan"
                     /domain_id="nrpspksmotif_input.path1.gene207_0001"
                     /evalue="2.60E-06"
                     /label="PKSI-KS_m3"
                     /locus_tag="input.path1.gene207"
                     /protein_end="546"
                     /protein_start="530"
                     /score="19.4"
                     /tool="antismash"
                     /translation="GPSYSIDTACSSSLAA"
     aSDomain        complement(join(25803..26241,26294..26562))
                     /aSDomain="SAT"
                     /aSTool="nrps_pks_domains"
                     /database="nrpspksdomains.hmm"
                     /detection="hmmscan"
                     /domain_id="nrpspksdomains_input.path1.gene207_SAT.1"
                     /evalue="8.70E-79"
                     /label="input.path1.gene207_SAT.1"
                     /locus_tag="input.path1.gene207"
                     /protein_end="239"
                     /protein_start="3"
                     /score="256.2"
                     /tool="antismash"
                     /translation="LIFGDQTADQYVVLRKAITWKDNALLKTFLERASVVLREETQKLP
                     RSQREQIPDFLSVQDLVEIYFAKPSKVTQLESCMVTIAQLAHYIGYYGENLTELPNVTN
                     TRVLGLCTGLLAGSVVASSKNVVDLLPLAVEAVRIAFRTGTCVGSAAHAIDASRESWST
                     IVASISEQAAKTAIVEFHSEHNIAVSAHAYVSAVSVMAVTISGPPSTTKRLFAESAAFK
                     NNTRVAIPVFAPYH"
     PFAM_domain     complement(join(25803..26241,26294..26562))
                     /aSDomain="SAT"
                     /aSTool="clusterhmmer"
                     /database="32.0"
                     /db_xref="PF16073.5"
                     /description="Starter unit:ACP transacylase in aflatoxin
                     biosynthesis"
                     /detection="hmmscan"
                     /domain_id="clusterhmmer_input.path1.gene207_0021"
                     /evalue="4.70E-76"
                     /label="input.path1.gene207"
                     /locus_tag="input.path1.gene207"
                     /protein_end="239"
                     /protein_start="3"
                     /score="255.7"
                     /tool="antismash"
                     /translation="LIFGDQTADQYVVLRKAITWKDNALLKTFLERASVVLREETQKLP
                     RSQREQIPDFLSVQDLVEIYFAKPSKVTQLESCMVTIAQLAHYIGYYGENLTELPNVTN
                     TRVLGLCTGLLAGSVVASSKNVVDLLPLAVEAVRIAFRTGTCVGSAAHAIDASRESWST
                     IVASISEQAAKTAIVEFHSEHNIAVSAHAYVSAVSVMAVTISGPPSTTKRLFAESAAFK
                     NNTRVAIPVFAPYH"
     aSModule        25803..26562
                     /domains="nrpspksdomains_input.path1.gene207_SAT.1"
                     /incomplete
                     /locus_tags="input.path1.gene207"
                     /starter_module
                     /tool="antismash"
                     /type="unknown"
     CDS             join(38289..38358,38416..38470,38525..39002,39335..40362,
                     40452..40770,40954..41175,41232..41498)
                     /Name="input.path1.gene208"
                     /gene="input.path1.gene208"
                     /source="GlimmerHMM"
                     /transl_table=1
                     /translation="MVFCTYCGQSFTRDEHLERHILTHTNVKPFKCFTCHMSFARRDLL
                     QRHYTVHGRDANNQEGLPPNAGIIPKSAGRTPIACSNCAKTKTKCDKKFPCSRCAQRNL
                     KCTLRPTRRASKNVNRVMPAGEAAGSGSSESNNDSQDNSGGNSPSRDGQQSAAQSQPQA
                     VNMQASSSQQSSNGQTQPRQSPQPPSVAHSRNPSISQPYGSTPDGILGMIPEMSPPQTF
                     GPVQTPIQTPRMDESFSDLQIGSSASMFYPTNRQSSIVDTGVPDLGAIIAAQDGWTVFR
                     CTPAIPSSSCPRTARLNLERLEQSLKNHEGWSTWRPSWDETDFQQSGRVDVAKIYESTR
                     DKLLAITQSFLHKALDIHKDGMSSSSSDSPGSTASNFVLLPPAPVLDLFLRSYANSFER
                     FYPTTSRGTLDANELMQNYNDKASSLLILMMIAQGAMTIPSIEARWLTGGITEACRISL
                     FDLVEKNIIMAGDPIVLRAALLFTVQAAWSGDKWQMDIAMGQRGMYFAMLRHSGILEPQ
                     RISTPHLNGNRTDALWQDWILQEGRSRLIYSWVMVDQDLSLFHDTAPLFSVTEFGAPMP
                     DSDGLWQAANAPEWSEMFSKVHEFSNGYSSVGSGARPLSLRDLFRHFLDDEIIAQDIQL
                     TPLHLRLLLHPLQTLANLVVFHLISMNAVTNFPEIERLARREGVDGSYQQMLWIHKKCI
                     SDVHEAIFHSGQIMRLFREMPKGIRPPGGLSTSPNQQGQYTPPGTSVAVDRLQANDPAI
                     IRYLTRREGIPNLTKRDGTPMGIDNGFKVLSHCVDVIDEGISTRFSDGIRGKLEKLARG
                     "
     PFAM_domain     38634..38735
                     /aSDomain="Zn_clus"
                     /aSTool="clusterhmmer"
                     /database="32.0"
                     /db_xref="PF00172.18"
                     /db_xref="GO:0000981"
                     /db_xref="GO:0005634"
                     /db_xref="GO:0006355"
                     /db_xref="GO:0008270"
                     /description="Fungal Zn(2)-Cys(6) binuclear cluster domain"
                     /detection="hmmscan"
                     /domain_id="clusterhmmer_input.path1.gene208_0029"
                     /evalue="1.70E-08"
                     /gene_ontologies="GO:0000981: DNA-binding transcription
                     factor activity, RNA polymerase II-specific"
                     /gene_ontologies="GO:0005634: nucleus"
                     /gene_ontologies="GO:0006355: regulation of transcription,
                     DNA-templated"
                     /gene_ontologies="GO:0008270: zinc ion binding"
                     /label="input.path1.gene208"
                     /locus_tag="input.path1.gene208"
                     /protein_end="112"
                     /protein_start="78"
                     /score="34.4"
                     /tool="antismash"
                     /translation="ACSNCAKTKTKCDKKFPCSRCAQRNLKCTLRPTR"
ORIGIN
        1 cctgcgtgtt gtcctgtaca gggttcccgt cctcgtcatc accgttcgca tatcgataga
       61 gaaccttgtc agtgcatgca gccatcttcg cccatttgtt tgcaaacatg gtgatggact
      121 ccagcagaat agccacctgc accagtttga catctgtgta cgctggattc cagaacacgt
      181 ggacattgcc aacaatcagc cttgaaccag ttgctcggtt ttcgaggaaa gcaagaattg
      241 caatgtcgtc tcgtggcata actcgattga agatgtcgtg ctcgcctttc atgtctggac
      301 ggttgatcgc aatattagtg aaatcgatga cctgcttctc cagcaacacg tatctgcaac
      361 tgtcagtaac gctgtacgag ccaaaggggg ctttgaaaca tacttgctat gcttgtagaa
      421 gatggcacat ccatccacaa gcttggcatc cttgtccgcc atggttctcg ctctagtctt
      481 ctgcgaaaac atgcctttgt aatcgttatg ggcaagagcg ggtcggaaga aattgtcgta
      541 gctctccata tcaatttctt gaaggcagag gatatcggca tcacgatccc gtaattcagc
      601 gagaatggta cctcgtcgat gctcccaatc cagggcgcca ctaggagtat atccatattg
      661 tgatggcgta cagtacttat cgcaaaggat gttgtagctg agagcagata ccgtttcttg
      721 atccgcagct acctcgtcga gctggatgat gtctctttcc atgggggcat caggtcctaa
      781 tttgggtcag cttcttggct tttgacagac aatgatgaaa acgataaaag acggatctta
      841 ccatttgccg tttcacggaa atgctcaatg agctttgatg taccgtgttc ctccatgatg
      901 atctccttgt gctcactagg aattgggttg ccatcgatgc ctagtatttc caactgaaat
      961 aatgagccga tttctggtgg aaggaagctg atgttgttat cgaagagaag cagttgtttc
     1021 aggttgacaa gcatgccaat ctctggaggc agtgttcgca actcgttcag agacgcgtcc
     1081 aggtgagtca ggttcctaag ccttccaata cctgcaggga gtatggagag cttgttgtag
     1141 ttgaggtaaa gctttgtgag gaatgtgtat tggaacaagg tcgaggtcaa tgttttcaga
     1201 tgctggcccc caaaatcgag aatggtccag acatggttat ccttgccatc ctgaatttgt
     1261 cccgcgggcc tgttacgctc ctccttgtcg gactccttct gagtgccatt gttggtgcca
     1321 gctatcacgt tcttgttcac gctcgggtgg tttctggcgt gcgagtgcga ttgggtcatc
     1381 tcacgagccg tttgtgccaa cttcatttgc tcctgccaat gctcactaac cggcttgttg
     1441 agtccactgt gcacgctccc tggcgttgag ttttgcagat gactttgtcc gtagtgaggc
     1501 tgtacgttgg atatgcctcc gctagagacg ttgtgctggt ggttgaattg attgccgtgt
     1561 gtgcctgccc catgctcttg gtgttggtgg tgggtctggc cgtggtgctg gtggctcggg
     1621 ttgtgctgga acggcttgcc cagattcatc ggcatggtga atcgctggtg attgttgcct
     1681 ccgttcatca tcacgttgtg ggcctgattg ccatggccat ggccttggtt gtacatgccg
     1741 aactgctggg gcgactgcga gccgggcgaa cgcgagggag aaggggtgtc tgagtggctg
     1801 aaggggatac gagcgctagt tgtgggcgag cggactctgg tggggagagt tcgagattgt
     1861 agatggtttt gtgcgtgctg cgggtagaat gcgtgacctg gtcccctttg gtaggccgag
     1921 taatcggcca tctacaagta tggcgggatc aggtgcggag gagccccagg gcagctggcg
     1981 tggaagcgag tgagcgcccg ggggagacgg agaggcggag gtcaggtcgg tgagaagggt
     2041 cggaggcgcg cttttcttcg tgctaacatg ggcgagtcta caagacacgg tcatatgctg
     2101 cgctggcaac gcgggccgcc gtggggcatg tatcgaggtg ccgggtcgac gggcgggctg
     2161 gggctgtttg ggggtggagc gagggtggca gcagtggagc gggagagacg agggtttgtt
     2221 tgggcggcgt gggcgaatgg tgaatggcgc gggtgccttg gtgtccgtgt cgttagtcgc
     2281 tggtggggaa gaggttggtt gaagccgaaa tagacgacag cagaagcgcg cagaaggacg
     2341 cggacgtgcc gcagctgggg cagcgagggc ggtgcagcta ttcaagcgat gtcaattgtc
     2401 ggggtcggcc gcgacgggcg gcggatgcag cgaaggcaaa gaatagggag tgtagcaatg
     2461 ctatcgcatg tcgcgaagct ctcgttaacg ccccggcgtt attccgcaag cgtcacgtgg
     2521 ccaggccagt cccgccgccc gtatgcgtaa gtagtaagta tgcagtggtc gagccggccc
     2581 tgagcgactg cacctcctcc gccggtgctg gagggcgcca gggcgacgcg cagcgacgca
     2641 ggcagtggcc gtggctccgt ctgctgcagc gctgctctca gactcgcacc atcttgcgtg
     2701 acgcgcgccc tggagacgct ctccccacgc aggctgacta cgcatgcctc gtcccccagc
     2761 cctcgtaccg caccgtatgc cttacccccg cgtttcgcac acgccacacc tcctgggcta
     2821 gggcggcatc atgtgtcctg ttgactgctg gacgggcgtg attggagccc tcggcttgtt
     2881 gcacgtttgg tagcagcagc tgaggggctc ccgtccttta ccagcacaca gccggacgga
     2941 ggtgcagccg tcttagacag cactgtgcat cctgtgcggt tccaaccctt cgctctgccc
     3001 gcaggacacc cgcgccccca actcgtctcg tcccgcctgc cccgatcctc atatatctgc
     3061 tgctccccga tgttccgact ttacacgtgc ttatcggacg acttaggaaa ggtctaatat
     3121 cgagagctgc ccgctaaaaa cagtggggca agggtgtgaa aatggccgag tggaagttgg
     3181 tgtgcttgtt ctcctacggc attccgtctg aaggcatgcc tctgacctga ccgcagtact
     3241 cctatcgcta ccctggcggc gacgccaacg ggatacctgt ccgccccaag actgcccagc
     3301 cgaagcaatg ggacttgacc acgactgatc ccctcggacg aactatttca gccagtgcag
     3361 cctccaccgc gcgtgcgccc ggagctgcca tggatgccgc gcggggctcc atctcgagca
     3421 actcgaccac ccagagcgcc aagcctgacg actctacaca gcactccaac cccttcgtcc
     3481 tgcgccatgc ccgccgatac ctgagagacc tgccctatcc cctgccctgt gacctgcccg
     3541 aactccaccg ccagaacctc cacaccctcc ttgccacctc cgtcttcggc cgtgccctag
     3601 gctccagcac aaacccgcag cgcccgccgc gcaaagtctt ggaaatcgca tgtggcagcg
     3661 gctactggtc ttctctatgt cacgactacc tgtatggtct gggctatgag gacgtccaat
     3721 tcaccggcct cgacatcgtc cctatagcgg cagacttgcg gaagcaggac atcgattgga
     3781 agtttgtcca gcacgacctg cgcaaggtgc cgttgccgtt tgacgacgaa gagtttgaca
     3841 ttgtggttat gaaagacatg agcttggtgg ttcctttggg ctcggcatcc caaagaatct
     3901 tggacgaagc gatccgcatc ctcaagtctg gaggcgctct cgagatatgg gaaaccgacc
     3961 acataatccg ctccatcctg ccgcacccac caccgccacc gggaaagaac ccacaagagt
     4021 acgcttgcgc agtttccacc gggaccttca tgatatcccc gataacccca ttcaccgaag
     4081 tgcacaacaa attcctggcg tcgtccaaca actggatcac cgaggctttg gataagcgga
     4141 agctgtcgcc cacgccatgt gcgcgtatct cacagatgct actgcaagag accgaaacat
     4201 tgcagggtgt gcaaaatcgg cgggtagcca taccctgggt gaactgcggt gggaacggga
     4261 agctgccgca gagaggcaac tggcagttcg tcgtggaagt gaagcgacgc gtacgaagaa
     4321 gaactccgca tttgatagcg gaaccttgac ggaagagcaa gcggctctga ggcacacagc
     4381 cttgctagtg gtcatacaga tgatcgagag cctggagcct ctactcaaag aggtcagcgg
     4441 caagacgcag gaagaatggc agggctggtg gggctcgatg atgacgaact tgttgcagga
     4501 caaaggggca tctagcgggg aatgcctgga gattggagtt tggtggtgtc acaaagtgtg
     4561 agcgcccgtt cgcgtacctt tcgattttga gatatcccac ttttggccct tttacaaggc
     4621 tcgtcacatt tcgctagcga aagttttata ccttgtcgta gcgttgacgc aacgcacggt
     4681 accgcttcaa gtagtacaat gcttctattt ctgggggttg tgatcagatg tgtcgccgcg
     4741 aagaaatatt agtcattttg tacctttctt cacaaactgt gcccgcttaa tacctttcct
     4801 gatttcttct tcatcctgca catgccgttg gctagcaaaa gccttgtgca gtcgcgttct
     4861 atagtaatca tatcccaatg gatattcccg accgagaaat agcaattctg tccccgttag
     4921 cccgagcgtc tgttgaggtt ctacctacga tacctttgta gatgctgatg acctggtaac
     4981 ggagagagcg actgacagat gccatggctg actctgtgct gctcttgcgt cactcgaaca
     5041 gtacaaaatg aagatgaatc aactaccaga gggacaagtt cgaatctgga caggatgtct
     5101 gaggagcaaa ttgtacgttt gggctcatga ccacggggag ggtccgagct ttcaagtgac
     5161 gaaatacaga aactgacctc ggcccgtcta atgttaccgc agtcggggcc atcgtgcaga
     5221 agctcaaacg tgatctcaaa gttgcagtag taacttgtgc tttctttgcc agggtcctgt
     5281 gcatcccatt ccgaaccata gtctataatg cgtcctattg cgcgcagcgc gttattaacc
     5341 ccacaaactg cactttttcc tcaacgggca ccacgcctct ctcctctccg gtcaactagc
     5401 tccagcagca ggcaatctgc gaccgcctcg ctgagccccc gctggctctc tgacctcaag
     5461 gcgcgtatag gaaaatgtat caacttcggg atcagcaatg agcaggtgaa ggaagccagt
     5521 gccatccttc atgatgtaaa tctccattgg agagatatgg tcgcagggag tgagggcttc
     5581 ctgacgggaa aagaccggtg gggactctac cgacaacagg tcgcatgggg gaaatggtat
     5641 ggagttcctc acttccgtcg ttatggtaat tgtagctaat aaggtccggg atatgtgcag
     5701 gacagtatgg taagataaat gcggacccgc acttgagaag tcgatgctaa tggtcacaag
     5761 ggtatgatga tcttgttgcc gggattcaag acgacattaa cggtgtgaca gggcatgtca
     5821 acaacgtaac ctacaacagg tgggctgaaa gtgctcgagt caattggagc acgaactttg
     5881 ccgccatgga cagccaacat agagaccagt ggaaggcatt agtgacacct cagggaatag
     5941 gcatgatctt gaggtctatc cgcacggatt acaaattgtg agttccttgt ttgcacagag
     6001 caatgaagtg tgctcgtaca aacagcacgc tgactgcaat agtccgatca agtacccgga
     6061 ccgtgtcaca gtcctgcata agcttcgttc gaagccgaag gcggacaccg accacttgat
     6121 cctagatgtt ctcgttctct ccgagctgca taggagggtg gcagcacgtt gcgtggaaga
     6181 cattgtgatt tacgactaca aggcagagaa gaaatgtgcc atggaggctt tcatgattga
     6241 taggctgcag gagacgtttg agctgcaaga gcaggccaag caaaagtacg ggagcatggc
     6301 attgggactg attcagcggg tcaaagagct tgaaaagggt tcgtggaaca gggcagatgc
     6361 caaggaagat tttggcagcg cgaatgtgta aagctttact caacgtatat ctcgcaccga
     6421 gtggactgcg gcggctgttc aaggcagtcg gttagtgtgc atcaccaaat gatctgcatg
     6481 cccgcaacgc gtgacttgcc cggatttcct aatccgtacg tcacgaagca gggcattggc
     6541 tggtggggtc aagctttcaa cggcgccgtg gcaagtggcg atgctagacg agacgagacg
     6601 agatgcgacg agatgggacg agatgcgact cgagcagcag cgacgggacg aggatggggt
     6661 gaaaaagctc cgagcgaggg tggccgtgga ggggagttgg gggcgctggc ccattcgcgt
     6721 tgcggcgtcc gcaggcggtg cttacccgag cgaagctggg taatgtcgtg tgcatttgtt
     6781 ctgctggcgg tttgctggcg gcagcaaatc acagcgggcg ggcggtgtag ggtggtggat
     6841 tcgtcgcggc cctgtttggt gccgatgctg tccgctcagg caggcgggca ggggctcccc
     6901 ggcggtgcaa atgaacaagc aggactaaga cggccacccg ctgcacagtc attggcgtcg
     6961 ggggtgtttg tctgcgtgtg gtgcttcgac tgcgctgctc cgtccaggca gcgggcaggt
     7021 tgcaagtgga gtggatgcgg ttaaggcgct gcgaggacag tccccatgcg ggctcgggcg
     7081 cgctgatccc tgggccggtc cctttttcgg cggtctgatc gacggtacat gtgagatgta
     7141 gcgcacagga tgctgagcag agcaggcagg cggcgggcgc gcgtctggct ctgtggtggt
     7201 cgtgtgcagg ctgcgggcgt ggtggaaggc ggcggatgca catgaaacgc tcagggtcgg
     7261 ggggcaccaa tgtcgcaaag cagcctgggc tagcagtggg cccgcccggc cgcattccac
     7321 ggttcacggt gcaaaaattc cggctctggc acagcgcctg acagacggtc gtcctgtgca
     7381 cagggggacg tgaagcgatc cttggcatct cgtgcagccg tgcgtgcagt gcattttcga
     7441 cagcctgctc gtctcccagg cccaaggctc aagcccacca tcccacacca cccgaccccc
     7501 ccccccccaa cccgaccctc tccctcgccg ccagcgccgc cgtcacccag tctggctcgt
     7561 cctgtgcacc agtcgagccg ccctgcggtg tctgcgcctt ccgctcgctg cccgccgcgt
     7621 acatggtagc gagaagcgcg aagaaaacgg cgcctaccca gcatgatagc agacgaaacg
     7681 agagtggcct cgcagcgccc atcgggaagc gcatctccag gcagcgcagc atccccaacc
     7741 tcaacggcca cgccaatggc aagagccagc cgccgacgcc gccgcccgcg agcaacctag
     7801 acgacccgat gacgcagcca gcagacgctc acggcgcctt tgcacacgcc tcgcagcacc
     7861 ctcaacccca gggcgccgtg caccatcgcg ccagggccgc ctcgaatgcc tcgctcgacg
     7921 gcctcgaggc ctgccgccag tacgacaacg ccaacgccga ccccttcgac gccgcccccg
     7981 ggcctccctc gcgtcccgct ggcacaaaga ccccgcccgt ctacatgcca aacatgctca
     8041 ccgtcgccac caccattctc tcgtcctgtc ctctgcggga cgtcctcgcc attctcatca
     8101 tcctcctcca gctgccgccc accgtcctca ccgtcgtgca gttcctcttt gcaaccctca
     8161 ccttcgtgcc cccccaggcc ggaaccccct ctctgccctc tccgccttcc cttccttcac
     8221 cgacatcttc cagggttccg gcggcacccc ttccctcttc acaattgtct tcgccgacgc
     8281 ccttattctt gtgctttggc tggtcctatg ggtccccgtt caaaatttct tccttgacct
     8341 ggcccaggcc gtcattgcaa tagcgctggg tggtgccgcc gccggtaaga atggcaccac
     8401 caacagcata ttcatctgtt tcatcatcat tctatccaac catctcttca gattcaggcc
     8461 tcttcggcaa cacattcttc atttcgtcta cacggggctc gcccgaggag gcctagaatt
     8521 tctgtcgagc cctccgagta tgcccacctt tcaggaaagc ttctcaaccc ccacggatgg
     8581 cctcgcagcc tcctgggaat tcacatttta gcccaaggcg tcgttcgcat cattcggcga
     8641 tctctatctc gacgcgaggc agcccagtcg ctgccgaccg gcaagaaaac cgatcctgaa
     8701 gccgctgtcc accttcaacg tgcctctact gccaccatcg attccaacgc cgaagttcct
     8761 ggttcttcga gtaccgatgg ccgtccacct gggccttcgc ccgcaacgca tacgcacaag
     8821 gacaaggcga gcagtagtcg gaggaagagg aaacaggcta cacatgttcg cagtcagcag
     8881 ccgttttggg ctgcacttgc cagtacaaaa gttacagtcc tcaaagagat ggaaagcagc
     8941 cgagcggcaa acgatgccgg ggaggctaac gcaaaagacg caaatcacat tggaaacgct
     9001 gtttggagat cggaagacga ccgtgtttgg atttcagatg tcgggcattc cgacatttct
     9061 tttcgtgtca gtttgtgtgg gaatggagaa tacgacgacg ctcaggagca ggcagggact
     9121 atcggatccg gcattgacaa atcgaaacct ttctacgtcc gtgtgaacgg tgctgattgg
     9181 agttcgacgc ggatccggtc tactctgcca gagggctatc cgggcgagga ggtgacaggt
     9241 gctttcgtgg gagaaatctt tggtctaacc ggcctttcaa actacctgtg tgagtttgtg
     9301 cggaccaaag atggcgaagt cttctattcc acgagcctta tcacttcccc gagcccggta
     9361 acggaacaag gtgagtttgt gcacagcaac aattggatgt cagaatctta caagggatag
     9421 ctattgcctc tgtcacgtca cctccacctc atcaaacttt gagaccttct tcacccacga
     9481 caaccctcaa gaactctatc gctgcagccg atcagcagct acaggagcaa cgcaatcgat
     9541 tgaagcggaa caagaaagac cacaaggccg cacttactgc catcaagaaa gaggtggata
     9601 ctcttggtac tcgactagca aacgcaggag gcaatgatga acgccaacgc cagcgagtca
     9661 tgcaatttac tcagaacatt cgccaggctg aagatgccgc tgctgatatt gctgtcaaga
     9721 tcagctccat gggtgatcta ccaaccgagg aagtggatga agccgcggcc aagaaacggg
     9781 aatggaagca agagcgagag cacaaagaat ctgtgttgac cgaactggat aatgtcaagg
     9841 ctgaaatcga acgccaggtc cgcagcgttg agtctgacat cacctcggct acgcaaaaga
     9901 gggaacgtct ccaacaacgg cagatgaagc tcaacgacca acacgaccgc ctcgttacag
     9961 ccaacaggga aggatacacc gccaagcaac gcaaagagca ggaacgtctg gctcttcaac
    10021 aagaaaggac acaggttgag gcacagtatc gtagcaacat caacagcctg gagcgccgcg
    10081 ctaatgacta ctatatgtca acggcccaga ttgagcagac cctccaacat tttgagacca
    10141 ttctttcgca gtctcatatg tcggttcctg ccacgcctga aggtcctctc cctggcacca
    10201 atagcatgtc gcccaatgcc gttccctttc aaagcttcac cttcccattg tacaacgacg
    10261 gtcgaaatgt cagcactcct ggctctctcc gtggtggtcg tggacgctct tcgtcgatgc
    10321 tctcgaatat ttccggcttt accgacggtt tcgacgacat gtactccccc tctggtcatg
    10381 ttagcaaccc cttcaatgct cccggtctgc ttaacgggct ccatgggctt aacgggctta
    10441 acgggctcaa tggagggaat ggtagtcacg gcagtggcag tctgagttcg ggtacgtcca
    10501 gtcaaagctc cagtcagcgc gatcccatga gtcctgtgcc gaatgtcaag ccacttatgg
    10561 cacggagccc aacgggtggc agtggaaacc atatgggtcg ttagttccag atgtctagat
    10621 agtcgtcttc caatgtgatt tttgtttttt tggtgtggat taaaaataaa gcgttcctcc
    10681 tagaacttgt gacttacact cttatcgtct ctaaacatgt ctgttcatta ccatcggtga
    10741 gcagggaaac gagcccttag gacttatcat tgctacaaca tcgcccgatc atataccatt
    10801 taaaacgcct tcgcttccca gaatatcgta accagcacag aataacccgc aaccgacatg
    10861 gtcacatata aagaacctca ccacttgact cgtatatcta gcatcctagt attccgcgtg
    10921 caaattcaca ttgtccgcca tacgctcctc cgaaacgacg tcaggaacaa tccggtgcac
    10981 caccgtcgct ccttctgcac tcagtctcac tgctctacat atcaacctta acctaataaa
    11041 acatcgatga gtcagcccat cttcaaaggt caagacctac ccattacact gcccattcca
    11101 gcctgcatat cctgaagcaa ttcctgcatc gcctccagaa cactgccact gttctccgcc
    11161 gtcgccagac gctcccatga tgtgaactcc cttggggatg tgtacgcaat tagagccacg
    11221 ccgtagagcg ttgaggggat catgctacca ccgttgatca agatttctgg ggaatgagtc
    11281 aagggaatgg tgtaggttac aatgtcgaaa gctgaagttg gggaggcgca ggatgagccg
    11341 tagagggcga gggcgatgga gagaattcgg gctttgaggt gcgtgaaaag ggcgtgctcg
    11401 ggtgatggga gtgtgggtag agggtgtgtc tctgtgaggt taattctgag agtgtcgggc
    11461 atgctgggca tggagcgtgt tggatggagg ttgtcgtgag ggggatattg gaagactact
    11521 gcacatgggg aaggccaagc atattcattt gagacattaa atatgggact ctgctgtgaa
    11581 tatgaaacat tgaagagtag tttgaaggcg tggacatggt tgattagaaa catgaatgcg
    11641 agttgtgctc aactttccac gattcaagaa agatagtgta ccaatgttat ctgcattctg
    11701 atgcctcccc gcattatcct cactaatcgt tcattgtgaa tactatcagg atccaaacgg
    11761 ttaggctaga attacatgaa ccctcgtggt atatgattga tggaaaagag ccaaaattgc
    11821 tctcataccc tcggatcctt gtgtgccaac atgctatcaa gatttctatc accccggtcc
    11881 aatgcagcca cgcgtgttca cgataacgcc gatcgaggta aaagcctcat accctcatcg
    11941 catacattgg tactcgtgct cgaaatacga cagcgctcct gctgaagata tttcaaatag
    12001 tgtgttttct ggtgcctcct acttcctgat tccccaaaca tctccaccaa gaggcactac
    12061 tatctcattg ccttccatct caaccaacaa cactttgact tcgtccgccg tgaaaggaaa
    12121 tccaccgggt atcattatgc gcatcatccc gaatatgcgt gcaaggggca gattgccctg
    12181 gtttgtcaac atgccagtta taaagttcac atacacatct ttcctctcgt tcagtagatc
    12241 ggcttgcgac ttgacggttg tggactgtgc agcttgtacc tcagctagct ccaacgctgc
    12301 agccgcagca tcggaatctt tcgtcgagga gtccaatcgc tcaatcacag tgtatgtgtt
    12361 aggtgctact tctcgaagga cagactttcc aacccaaaag gcgagtgcct ggtgtatgag
    12421 tgattcgtcc atagcgagca tttcttccaa ttgctcaaca tttcgtatta ccccttcgct
    12481 cttcgtcttg ctctttcctt ttctggccga ctcttcacct ggctgtggct ggaatgcgta
    12541 cactacactg acttgccaag gtgacaaatg atcaaactcc tcggtcctat catcgaactc
    12601 aagagtgata caactggtgc cgagtgcatt catccagcgc aacttgcgca ttcctttaat
    12661 acgttcgaaa cttgattcat actcttgctg catggcttca attgccgcag ggacattgaa
    12721 cgtctcatcg cgaaggactg gccagaagaa agatgagaga atctgcgcgt tgagcactgg
    12781 tcctggctga ggcttgactt gctgtggcgt aagatcggct cgtcgcggct tgggagttct
    12841 tagacccaag gctcctggtg ttcggggtaa ttcatcttgt aatcctgtgc cggcagtccg
    12901 aatactgtca ttgatacgcc tggactcgag gacatcgcgc agcataacct cacaggcctg
    12961 taatttgtcc tcgcccagac gaacttttat taattctagg agacggatct ccttttgata
    13021 ttctggatct tggcatttca agaggtgatc gcccagtata ttcttcaatt cgttgatgaa
    13081 gtcttcgcga tcccaaagtg tcaaaaggaa gtaaatcaca tcctcaacct tggatttttt
    13141 gtactcggga gacgcatcat aagggagagg ttgccagctc atatcattcc agctagcttc
    13201 ttcgtcagcg tcttctgaat gtgcgaaagg ctttgccatt tcgctggcaa tttctaaaga
    13261 tagctctccg gtagatgcaa gcctagcgct attttcgtct tcgagatcca caagcatgct
    13321 tgaaattatg atgcgagcag tgtcttctcg ttccctgaga tatctgcgga tcggccgtgc
    13381 cacactttgc agaaggaccc ctttaggttc caacgtgtga aaagcgcgaa tgatgtatat
    13441 ataaatattc aggatgtagg tggtagtggc gccaggatgt aacagccgac cggaaatttg
    13501 acgagagaag ctgttcttga gatgttcctt ggcgccatca agcttgaggt actcctgcca
    13561 aaaatgagta aatgcaaaat gatgacaaga tgggttgctg actttgagat cagaaatagc
    13621 gcctaagctt tggtcccagt tggtgacaaa gtcaaagaga ttatcgactc tggatcgacc
    13681 tagccttgcc aaagccatat cttgccactg attccgctga agtggggaga tggacgcagg
    13741 ttcgcatctt agacactcga gtgcgagttc agcaaatggt atgaagccag cttcaagcca
    13801 gagcttcaag gaggccgtca ccggcgattt ggagtaccag tccacctttg cgtaatggct
    13861 accgatataa gtatccaaaa gcttgttcat ggcatgtgcc agtgcgcgct gagcgttatc
    13921 ttgccctagc cctacacgtt cgaggcccat taacaagatt gtcattcgcc tgcggaccgt
    13981 tttcgtatct cctagctcgt tgctgcgaga cgcgacgcca tcatggcgaa cctgtaaccg
    14041 gaattgttta catgctgcgt cgtagagcat gtagctcaat gtcttagaat acctctcaga
    14101 ggggatgcta tgcgcaaacg cagcgtgtat ttctcttcgt agtttacgtt tagcgacttc
    14161 taccatatca acctcgaggt caccgctgga gctgctggca cgaatcgtga cattgacggc
    14221 ggcttgttgt atgaaaggga ggatatgatc gtggaagggt tggaggtaga tatcttggat
    14281 tcgttcgagc actcgttgcg tttcttcgag aatgtcccaa gcattttgca gttcaatttc
    14341 ctttgatgca ggttagaacg aaagacgata gttcagtcac aacggggata cttacctcgt
    14401 tccatagctc taagagatct tgccgcacat gatctgtaaa gtgtaaacgg gtttcattag
    14461 caaaccaatc tgctatgctt tcctcgccgt cctggtttat gccttccccg accaagagat
    14521 atctcaacgc ctcttccaca tccggggtgt tagaaccacc ttgggagcat cgaaagcgtt
    14581 ctttgggaag cttagaaagc gagttgctgt actccatgca aggttgcgcc gcgccagacg
    14641 atgctgcccc caccagtgtt tgtgatgaat gggctgccaa aggacgagcc aggcgccgtg
    14701 gagccgagat caggtgtcgc tatcggagtg ggggttgtat gcgaaagcga gggaacggga
    14761 aatacagagg cgaagacgag tgtagcgtgg tccatggcgg tcgtgcggat tgctaaaccc
    14821 cgcctcgcaa gcagttgggc gtgtttactg caaggcggag acgttcattg caggtgtgaa
    14881 gagggccctg taagcaatgt ggtcttagga cacgcgatcg cacgcattgg tcacggtggg
    14941 aaggagcaag cgcacgctgc atgtttacag tcgtcacttc ctcgcgcggt ggacgcggaa
    15001 gtcgcaacga atgcacgggc ctccaaactc gaatgtgatg gataccgcgt actcacgtgc
    15061 atttagaatc acctgggcag gcccctgggt acctgggtat ctggactctt gatccggaac
    15121 ggtcgacgta aatttggtga tcgggtctgg ggtggaaagt caaacacgta tgttggatat
    15181 ggtatggaga ttcatcaacg ttccccgcca gcaccccagt cgtcagaacc gtcttgggca
    15241 gagcagcagg gaaagcaatc atctggacga cccaatgagc tcgatgtaga gccttttttt
    15301 ttttaggaca tgcctatagc acagcgacag acgctcgacg attgttactc ccccatgtgt
    15361 ctacgagtcc ttcatccttt ctgctccgcc gtctctccac accactttcc gattccttcc
    15421 tctgcacctt gacgcgtaag cagcgatcag gactcacatt gcgcaatccc ttgaccgtct
    15481 cataggtccg tgtggacttt gttggcgtac acagccactt ccgatctgcg tattgcaagc
    15541 ctagcgtagg aaacgtgcca ctggtgcccc ttgcagctca gctaccccgc cagagcccct
    15601 ccaccacagc aaacagcttt atctgagtcg tcgcccgctg cccctccatg tcctccttca
    15661 tcaaatccat cccgcgagcc tcttcctcca acttcactcg catcctccaa ccccgctctt
    15721 cttccttctt ccactccacc gctagaacaa tgggtgttac caagactgtc atctctgagg
    15781 gcaacggccc cagcccccag aagggcgaca ccgtcaccat gttgtacacc ggctggttga
    15841 agaacgccga tggctccaag ggcaaggagt tcgactccac ccagaagccc ggccgtggtc
    15901 ctttccagac cgccattggt gtcggcaggg tcatcagggg taagctttcc atctagcttt
    15961 gcacctcagc ctacctgtgc tccatcgtgg acgcagccat catgaatatc tacaccgagg
    16021 acacaagttg acatttgcag gttgggacga gggcgttgtt cagatgaagc tcggcgagaa
    16081 ggcttcgctg gacatctcga gcgactttgc ctacggcagc caatccgtcg gcggtggcct
    16141 catccctgcc aactcgaacc tcatcttgta agtcattgca catccgacca attagtctgt
    16201 gacggtttat tgacatggca cagcgaggtc gagctccaga agatcaacta agcggtccgc
    16261 caattccgac cgtcgtatcg aaccaaggga tattgtaggc gatgggtata ggcatctgaa
    16321 gcttgatcgg cagaggataa ctcaaaattc aaaattcatt gcgttcagta aggacgtcaa
    16381 ttgtgagctt tggttctcga ttgaaaggtc ttgagactgc tagtcaaaat cgtgtgccca
    16441 aatccaagtg caaatttttt cgcctgtgat catctatctc ttcttggttt cacttgagtc
    16501 agacgacgtt tgaagttcct caatttgaga tcctactcga ggtgagttca ttatagcttg
    16561 ccgctgcagt atgtcggaac aagattcgtt cgttgcaccg tcaacatgtg ttcattgacg
    16621 cttcctcgtc aacgtgagta ttataatcga agcagatgag ataacatatc gagttgtttt
    16681 tgttagtggg tatatacagc tgcacgggca agtcgcgtat ctgcttatcc gttgggcgat
    16741 ggacccttcc tgccctctat tgactctcct gcctcgcgct ccttccttct ctgtgccaca
    16801 tcccaattgt agactcgcgc aaaagccact tccagcgttg tgatctgctc acgcaaaaac
    16861 tccatgtcct cctcgcacgt ctccaggctc ttctttgctg tatcgagctt ggacttgagc
    16921 aactgctcgg cctccggtat ggggtatgcc aacatgacgt ttgctcctag ccacaagtat
    16981 acttcgtcgg tcgggggcac ctctgccttt gcatagagcg tgtcgttcag ttcgaaggtt
    17041 gtctcaatgg ggtctgcgtc ggcctgcgtt cgaataatca gtcgtctact cgtgctccta
    17101 gtatcgaatg aacgtacttt cctagacttc aggaatcgca ccgtctctaa tgtcttctga
    17161 atatctggaa tcttgtcctt gagacctaca gctctgcgtt gtgtgttttg ctccatgaac
    17221 tggtattttc tgaacggcat gagcggccat attctcgatt gtatagattc gccggtaccc
    17281 acgaaatcat ctccttgaag ctgttgatag tgctttccac ctctgaacga tcggtaacat
    17341 agtcctcaac acggtcgacg aagggtgcaa cagggatgcc gcgcgggttt gtaggcgcat
    17401 ctttgctgtt ttgcatagtc agtgcagtcc tgtagcgagg aagaacagca cctacctgcc
    17461 tggcttcagt gtggtcgcca tcctaaagct tgcggcgctg cgatctgata gcacgggcta
    17521 cgaaattgct gccgctgggt tacgatgctc caaaagtcct ccgcacgaga cgcacgtgat
    17581 gcggggcaag tattagtcat cgacttggca aaagcattca ctccaagtga tggaacggat
    17641 ggactaacac tcatcttcag ggctctgtct cattcatacc aacaatgact tacgaaaccc
    17701 aagtggtttc gaattaagcc agatagcgcc aatagaccat cgacatgaat catcagtttt
    17761 gctcttcaca accatgactg ttggcctaat cgtctatagc atcgtggtgc ttagatgagc
    17821 tcatgcatga catgtacaaa gctcgttcct caggctcccc acaataagtt gccggattgc
    17881 ctgaacgagc gtcatatcgc atctgtagga ttggcgttaa tcacgcaatt cttctcaggg
    17941 aaatgtatcc gaacgaacaa ctgccacgac aattcagatt tctagccgcg tccagacagc
    18001 ccgtgctatg aaaaccatag tgcatcgccg agacatctac tagccggaga tctcgaattc
    18061 cctgttcgga tcatccctac cgtattctac ttagctttga gcgttgcctt attttacatt
    18121 acagcgaaac aaaagttact catcaaacac ataccagtaa ctataacaag ttagaaatgt
    18181 ttttttacaa gtgaagctgc ggcacagcgt gcatgctctt ggtaaccgga actccacctt
    18241 tcccgaactc gcatctacga gcaaccttag cacgcttcag ggcacgacgt actttggcag
    18301 atcaaagcaa gtgtcactgt ggagagatga agcgatcata ccgagacttg atgcgctatt
    18361 accttataac tgaactgagc cctacgtagc acgtttgaag aagtagactt accgcactca
    18421 actgttctag attcgggccc accatcttca ttgacccttc tatgctaaga tatttgaagg
    18481 cggcgtcacc atctttgcct tcgaatcacg atcccaacaa ttagactacg cagaatcaga
    18541 cttccgacct tccatcgtgg ctagatagtt tgctgcctaa gccagcttag tacgctcaat
    18601 cttatctgaa aaagcgctgc gatgctctag ctgcggcagc ccatccggcc gaaccgtgcc
    18661 tctagcttct tttcatgccc gcgccgttta tagagttgca ttaaagcggc tgtcactcgg
    18721 cgctggtgtc ccgctccaac cacacttctg cggagagtca tctatacatg ctacagcaac
    18781 ttcgttgtct tgctagtcta agcctgcgag ctttacgaga ctgactgacg ctccccgcag
    18841 actcaagatc ttggtacggg gtcctccgca ttgatcttgt ctgccattcg cggccagatg
    18901 caagatcgca gtgagctaac gcactacttg tattgatcct tgcgatacta aacggaacat
    18961 cgaggtacaa cgggttagca acatattgag tgtcagatca gagagtaaga tgcatcactc
    19021 caacacgaag aaactagtct tgatcaatat gtgtggagta catatggtaa tctgatgact
    19081 gtacgatcag gccattgcaa cccactaaga ctaacgcgcg cgtgcttttg ttgaccttgg
    19141 ctttacttaa tttacacatg taggtagatc agcattgtta gttcaaccaa ctgcgatcgg
    19201 ggcttgcttt aattgatcgg ggcttgctcc gtcacaccct gattaacctc aatgtacctt
    19261 agtattgcag gagataagct aagttggtcc tcggacggct ataggaagag agtaccgata
    19321 ttactgtagt ggcaaggtgg cgtgtagttt tgtggcttgg ggtggtggta ggaggcgagg
    19381 gcgtaaatgg gtttgggctg acaatcctaa gctaacgggt cctacttggc tcgaagatag
    19441 ctgcttatca catgtatccg attttacaga aggtagggat gttcatagga tttggatttg
    19501 aatttaacct ctaggtgtgg atttgagaag actatcaacc aaggttgaag cggtaaagct
    19561 ctgaatagat tgagcaagtg ttatatagac gacagaacaa cctggaccat cagttggatc
    19621 gctcttacac gaacgcggat tgtactgtag agcacaatgt cacagagtag acgtacggct
    19681 agaacacttg aatgagcttc acattgagta atcagcagtc agtcactcag aatgtgggaa
    19741 tgggtgttgt gaagtagtct cttggtattt gtctaaggaa aggatcgtgc cgtaaaacat
    19801 tacatagaac aacgcaacgg tacaacaaaa ttaggaaaaa acggcaacgc tgagaacacc
    19861 gatctaccaa ccgataactc ccacatcaca aaagcccgtg atgcatgcat acaagccaaa
    19921 accaaacgcc cacattccag cggtcaacgc ttgaacaggt gaaatgcatg cagtctgtga
    19981 acgatagcaa gcgacaacca ttatagcttc aaacccttct tgatgagttt acccaatgta
    20041 gcaccctaga cacagttagt aacgcgacta aagtataaag gaagtgatgc aacttacgtg
    20101 ttcacctttc atcatcgtga agtggttacc gcccatgaca gcgtactcga agttctcttt
    20161 gggcaagagc tgtgcccaac cattatcatc aaagatggta cggttgttga ggagccactt
    20221 catgggtgcc ggatcttctc cctctcctgg aggtgggcga gggtcgtcag ggttggggca
    20281 gacaccatcg gtacaccaga tggctaggac aggtggcgcg atcttaggat tcatagggat
    20341 cggatcgtaa tccctaaggt tcttaatggc cgatgcaaag tgtggtagca accagccggg
    20401 agtaccacca ggcttgccag ttccaagcag gccaatctgg tcgaagaaga tatgcagacg
    20461 ggctgggaga gggtcgagtg cgacagggca gggagcgtca atgagaacaa ggttctctac
    20521 ctcctcacct gcttccacaa tcatacgagc gacctcgtaa gccatcacac ctccggcaga
    20581 ccacccgcca atgatgtatg gaccctgggg ttgacgacgc ttgatctcag caaggtagag
    20641 cgcagaaaca ccttccacac cgcaagtcca tttctcgggg cacttcatga agggacagtt
    20701 gagtccgaac accgccatgt cgggagagat gttaggaata gaaatgtagg aagtagcact
    20761 gccagagcca tcagggacga gaaacatccg ctttgtagct actttagcat ttccctggag
    20821 caagaccgag ttggcagggg gaagattcga aatgtcaacg actttctcca acttcttgtt
    20881 aacctccgcg agctgaggct tggagggctt cgatgttttg aaggtcactt tggcggtagt
    20941 ttcgatcttg ggtttaggac gcataccaag ctcattctca atgtcctcga tggtgacgtt
    21001 ggtagtcaga aactccgacg gtagatcgat gttggtctct tcacggaggc gaccaagaat
    21061 ggtaagactc atcagagagt ccattcccat ttcagaaaga tctagcttgt ccgtaatttc
    21121 agagacgtcc acacccatct cctcggcgac gatccttcta gccagactgg cctcaccctc
    21181 gactactgcg aacgactcgg tgatcttaac atcgccagac tcactgggag ctgagctggc
    21241 aggtgtgctg gctattccga cctcataagg cgtggacaag tcggaggact cctcggtagt
    21301 atcagactca gcatcgtcat cagcaagcat agcgccacca tcatactgag agaagaactt
    21361 cttcatctct ccgacagttg catagtccgt gaagagagta gaactaatct caatctctag
    21421 atcctcgcgg aacttggccg agatggtcag agacatgagt gaatcgacgc caagattctc
    21481 aaaggctgcc tcatcgacga gctccgatgc atcaacatca gtttcttcgg cgataatctt
    21541 catgacgcga gatgtgatgg agtttgcaga ctgtttggga gctttcgcag ccttgacctt
    21601 agcagcaggc ttcgaagagg tcttgacaga tgatgcctgg gtcttggtag gaggggaagc
    21661 cttcatagga gcagtctttg ggggaccgga aacagccttt gccgaacccg gaggaggcat
    21721 catgatgttg agagcccggc gagggatgtt ttggaacttg agcccggtga ccataccgat
    21781 gacctcatcg ccctcgagga tgtaaacatc accggctgag acattgccag gctgcggttg
    21841 catacgaaca taagagcggt acttcttctc cggcgaaaga gttttggaga tcctgatcga
    21901 accccagcca tgagagatgt agacagagtt gtcagaatcg agatgatcag atgcattgac
    21961 aatgaaacca gacagatggg ccagactgtc gatccaataa ggagagcaga aaaactcgcc
    22021 atctgcggca gtggtctgga acttgacagc agcagtagcc tctgtcgtct tgccgtccag
    22081 aattacttcc tccataccac ggtagttatc cgcgtaattg accaaggctt taaagagttt
    22141 gtacgccatg ccacgaagaa ccttgtgagc ggcaccagtc tggagttttt gcgtcaagtt
    22201 gtcgatctgg ctctgcacca tgaactgaat gcgagaccag tcttccttcc aggcattgat
    22261 gttctcatat ttaaccgtac caaaggcgtg ttcggcaagc accttagagc cgtcagccgt
    22321 gacagatcgg tacttgatct gaacctggtt ggtctcaaga tcagcagtag cctcgatttg
    22381 cagatgctga ccagcaggag gagcagggta ctctggcaca agaccctttg taacctccat
    22441 atggcagaca ttcaagcccg gagtgggaag gtttggacgg agctgcttga agaggtaatc
    22501 cgcaaccgtc atagcctgat cagcataaag cgacgaaggg cagaaaggat tgccattgac
    22561 ctgatgacca gtgatagttg ccttgagctt gggatcagac aaatcggact ggacaacgac
    22621 agttcctgaa ttggcgtgga gctcttcgcg aacaatgcga tggcaagacg tagtcgagag
    22681 cttcgagaca acgggagccg gtggagcctc gatggctttg ggttcggcca cgcgaggagc
    22741 ttcgccctta gtcaacgtcc agttgttgtg gtaatccaac cagtatttct tagcgtcaaa
    22801 cgaataggtg ggaagttcta gaagttcttg ggcatcgttg aattgcctgt ggtactcatt
    22861 ccagtcaaag gccactccgt agaggtaaag agtggagaca ctgttagtga gggtcttcca
    22921 cggatcttcg ttgcgacgta gagaccctgc agtggtaggc gtccaggccc caagggaaga
    22981 tttcaccatg ccactgcaga ctgggtgggc accgatttcg agccaagcgg tcttctcatc
    23041 aaaggccttc tcgtccttgc cggtatcgag cgcgctccag aagttcacgg tctcgcgcgc
    23101 atggcgagca aggtaatcag gaccaatgac gccagcctcg cggatgacct cgccggtgag
    23161 aggcgatagg acaggcacct caggcttgtg gaacaccaca gaagcagcga cagctttgaa
    23221 cttttcgagg attggttcga cctgggcgga gtggaaagcg aacggcacat tcagcttagt
    23281 agccttgaaa cccttggcgg caagtgcagc gttggtgctc tcaaccacct cgacggtacc
    23341 acacaggacg gtttcctcgg ggccattcat gcatgcaact tcagtcatct gctcgccaag
    23401 agcttctttg atcgcttcta ggctaccctt gacagccaac atgccgtggg tattagccgt
    23461 gcattcctgc tctaggagct gagcacggcg accaactaga agaaccatgt cgctggcgga
    23521 gatgacaccg gcaacgtgaa gcgcggcata ctctccgagg ctatgaccga tgactgcgat
    23581 gggtgcaacc cccatgatgc ccacatgcgt gaaagagcaa cttgaatgca agccatgcct
    23641 agttgcacta ccactgggga taaagtggca acatcagtgc cgtccaggag aggaaggaac
    23701 gagggaagct ggtgcaaacg agcgaggttg tcaagctgct cgatgtcagc cttgaaagtg
    23761 cttagttcat cgtaaagctt ctttccgagt gctgtgtatt gagagccctg accagtgaag
    23821 gtgaaagctg tcttggtagg gaccattgcg attggactat acgtgtcctt tagttgggct
    23881 tgcagagcag ccttgacctt cgtgatgtca tccacacaga cagcgacacg gtagttgtgc
    23941 tggatgcggc gagctgtggt ggtatacgcc aagctggtaa gcgttgtctc tgggtgctgg
    24001 tcaagatact ggatcaaatt gttgatgttt ttcttgagag atgagatgga ccttgcagtg
    24061 acagtgaccg tctgcaatcc tcgagggtcg acagcctctg gagcggtgcg caatggacca
    24121 tcctccatca caatcgcggt gtttccaccg gcagcagaaa agttgttcag gaaaagcttg
    24181 cgcttctgag cgccgttgcg aggccacggt acctgctgtg tctcaatgtg aacattgcgc
    24241 tgtagcaggt ctttggggaa agtcttgttc atgacgcctt taatgcccac gttggcagga
    24301 atagcatcct tcttcatcat catcaaagtt ttgatgagag agttgatgcc tgaagcagcc
    24361 tctccgtggc caatgttggc cttgatagcg cccaagtaga gaggctcatc tggcttacgc
    24421 tggcgatggc gtggtgcgaa agcatttgtg accgaggtca tttcaatacc atcgcctgct
    24481 tgagtgccag tgccgtgcat ctctacgtag ctgatttcgt gagcatcgac accagcatta
    24541 cgcagcacct tcttgtaaag atattcttgg gcaccggcat gagggtgggt gatcgaaaca
    24601 gcctcagcac tgtggttggt agcggctcca aggatgcagc cgaggatgtt gtccttatca
    24661 gcaatagcat cttcgtagcg tttcaagatg acggtaccgc aaccatcacc acggcagtag
    24721 ccgtcggcat cgttgtcata cgtcttgcag ctaccggtct tggacaagaa ctgccctttg
    24781 ctaagaccag agaaaatgtc gggattcgta aggacgttta gaccaccagc gcaggcagtg
    24841 tcacagtcgc cagcccagag cgaggtgcac gcgagctgaa tggcagcgag agacgacgaa
    24901 catgcagtgt cgatactgta cgatggacca gagaacttga agtagtagtt gatcctgcct
    24961 ggagcaaagg cgcgcacacc accggtgata aagtaggtgt ccacgttctc agcggcattg
    25021 atctcacgcc agtcgtccga ggtttgtccg tagaatgttc cgattcgttc aagcttgctg
    25081 gagggggtac ggttgggaac atagcccgac atttcaagag cctcgtaggc tgtagtgagg
    25141 gcgaggcggc ccatagggtc ggtctgggcg gcctctcggg gagacatgtt gaagaagcgg
    25201 gggtcaaata gaccgggctc gtcaatgaag catccgtaag gtgtatgact cttgttcttg
    25261 ccctttccgg atggatcgca atgagcctgg gcatcgaatc tatcagaagg aatttcgcgg
    25321 tggacatcga ggcccttctc gagcagctcc cagagcgcgt cgtgagaagc agcactcggg
    25381 aagcgaccag ccatgcctac gatggcgatc ttgtcgttct gcgtgcggcc cttggaatgg
    25441 tcggtgctcg ggacccagac agtgtggtcg cgaatggtga tggacgattg cccgcctgcc
    25501 ttgagggccg aggcgaggct gttgacgaca ttggtgacac cgatggcggt aacggaggcc
    25561 tcagagctgc cggcctcggc gacctgcgag actgtctcct ccagaagact gtcccatcgc
    25621 accggctcca gaagaatctc gcgcagggca ttctggataa gctcgaaggt ggtggtcgca
    25681 gtggagcact tgccggtgga tgcagagtgg attagaccct gggggcgggt gctcttgaac
    25741 aggtcgagcg agggaatgct caggatgcgg tcgatgtcgg cctggccgaa aagatgcggt
    25801 gcgtggtagg gcgcaaagac tgggatggcg acgcgggtgt tgttcttaaa cgctgcggac
    25861 tctgcgaaga ggcgcttggt ggtggacggg ggaccgctga tggtaacagc catcacgcta
    25921 acggcactaa cataggcgtg tgccgacacg gcgatgttgt gctcgctgtg gaattctaca
    25981 atggcagtct ttgcggcctg ctcggagatg ctggccacaa tggtggacca gctctcgcgg
    26041 gacgcgtcga ttgcgtgggc ggctgagccg acgcaggtac ccgtccggaa ggcgatgcgg
    26101 acggcttcca ctgcgagagg cagcagatct actacgttct tggacgatgc cacaacggaa
    26161 ccggcaagca ggccggtgca cagcccgagc actctcgtat ttgtaacatt gggcagctct
    26221 gtaaggtttt cgccgtagta gctagaaaag tcagtccagg gggttcgcgg cgtctctctc
    26281 gcacccaacg tacccgatgt agtgcgccaa ctgcgcaatc gtgaccatgc aactctccag
    26341 ttgggtcact ttcgagggtt tcgcaaagta gatttcgacc aagtcttgaa cgctaaggaa
    26401 atccggtatc tgctctcgct gcgatcgcgg gagcttctgt gtctcttctc gtagcacaac
    26461 actggcacgt tccaagaaag tcttgagcag tgcgttgtct ttccatgtga tagccttgcg
    26521 caggaccaca tattggtctg ctgtttggtc accgaagatg agagtgttca ttatggcggt
    26581 caggtgtgga gaggtatatt agggatgaag aaggtattgg cgatagttcc gagcgtgcca
    26641 gacaacggca aaactattag actcggatgt gatgtcgaga gagtgagtcg tcgacaaagg
    26701 tattaggtca agtactccgt ggtgaacaat gaccactgga agaagaatca agcccaaaga
    26761 agcgggcgtc cgacacgtga aaaaagggta ccaagagact gtgtcaggaa cgaactgttt
    26821 ggaagttaat ggatatggga cctctctata tttgtaggct tgtgatagct cagcccaggt
    26881 aagccatcaa gcatgtggcc tagtctggga tcgtgcgatg gcaagcccac tcctcggtac
    26941 cggatctgtt ggagcactga tacggggctc atgcactgcc ggacgatgta tagcagcagc
    27001 atgttgacgt gaggaccaaa gtggagcaat ggtcaatcct tccctagtcg gtgcagccat
    27061 gattccaagg aacgatggcg cgcgcatatg ggactggccc gtcacagcat ccacggctat
    27121 tgttagacgg cccggactag acgggattac ccagccgcac agataattag cccatgcgtc
    27181 agggatgata gcaagtaaaa agatgagacg tgcaaacatc gtgttgtcag ggcgctgtct
    27241 cgaagttcgg gtgaactaat cggatcccca taacccgggg tggctgtgga gttcgaccac
    27301 ggcgtcgacc tgtcagttat gtcagccaac atcagctatt aaacgcaatg tagattagag
    27361 cggtgcatgt aacgattgtg gatgcatcga gacgtgcgag tgatgagggc tcgccaaagg
    27421 cgcccgatct gcgagtgaga gccagctgca gtgaaggcgc ccacgcccag gacttgggtt
    27481 agacacggcg ttacacccac ccaatccata acaatcattc gaaccgtgat tttccgttac
    27541 tatagtagac tggatcatgc tggatcgtct tagccagccg tcactgccag ggccacgtgc
    27601 aaggcggata tgcaacacgg tacgcccaaa gaagctcaat tgatgggtgc ctgcaggtaa
    27661 tcttcagcaa atcctgcgtt gaaatggcaa tactcaacag atccaagtga aagttgctgc
    27721 tgggaggccc gcttaatgac cagaagcatc agaggtcgct cgcttaacgt atggtttact
    27781 gctagagcat ctcgctgaga acgttagttt gccgggatgt ttcgcgccca cgaaacaagc
    27841 tctgggaagc ccccttcgtg ggccaaggca cggtgccgta tctgcccttg ttcggatggc
    27901 tgaatacgag aatggaaatt cgggagtaac cactatcgct tgtttgacca ttgccaagac
    27961 tagtagaaca gtgacccttg ggcataaact tgacccatgc gacgtctatc agcaaatcta
    28021 ggagcaggat tcgtttgcaa gggaggtgaa aatctgcagc gataatgagc cccagcagca
    28081 tgagctaggt caagtgccgg acgatggtcg ttaggcctga gaccttcgca cttccccaca
    28141 cgggtatatc gccatgtccg agcacatcgt aagacgaggt gttagagaga acagatgggc
    28201 tgtgtggctg acagatcttc gagccgcctg gattattccg agcgataagc agataaccac
    28261 gaatcatggc agaccgcgag cgaagatgag atctagaacc ataacacagg cggtttggat
    28321 ctccagtgga aatgtctaat tcttctggaa aagcatcctg taacgtgagc gagcgattac
    28381 tggcatgcca gaagattcgg ctgtagcgga ccaactttca ggcggaggct tggggcggag
    28441 ggtgaagcgg aagccggacg gtaccgcgcc ttcggttcgt gctgcttcgc tttgcctata
    28501 cgcgagaaac atattgccga ttaatgtggt ggccgtgaat gcggtcatgt tgcaatgtag
    28561 ttggatgatg tagcagtatc gcccccgccc acgcggttga gacttggcct cggctcaccc
    28621 caccgggaaa cttgggttgc tcactcacca gaacgacctg cagtacctct cgcctccgac
    28681 gatcctaggg ggatcggcac tgctgataag ccctgcagaa acgttttggg gccatcaact
    28741 catccatcgt tcggcgaaca caacgcatcg cgggcgttgt ggaacgaggt ggcaatgtca
    28801 ctgcctagcg tacggcgttt tctacatgag ctcgtgatta ttgagcatgt gctgaatcaa
    28861 actaccgcta tgcttgcgcc ctttccataa aatgcgaagc acgtgtaatt actagactcc
    28921 tctgacctct ctacttcttc aaagtaattc caaaattgct ttcgtgcagc tgggtacctt
    28981 taccaatttg cattcatgct ctctcccaac accttagctt ggcacctcgc gtgctctatg
    29041 gttgcaacct gcgctgccaa tcctttcctt aatcgaccgt catcgaattt gttctcgccc
    29101 gatgtctaaa agacttttcg tgagtcctgt tgagctataa aatcggtcat gaaatcgttc
    29161 gaatttccaa aatcccatga acaacaccac atgcaggtct agaacaaagc tacgcgaaag
    29221 cttatccatc gcggcgcaga tgtcgttctt tagctgcctt cgaagaagat gtctagcaac
    29281 atcgtgtcgt cgggtatctt atcttctaaa gttgcagtat ctgccgacct gcagcgggct
    29341 gcaatcttaa atcagaagct agactggcaa acaatcttgt acatgcagtg tttcatgcac
    29401 gacatctttg tcaacaagtc gatcacaatc tcgcaagtct ctaacgttct gatcctcgca
    29461 ctcgaatatt tgtgtgtagg tcctcatcga gcaccactcc accacgtacc tacccctttt
    29521 ggagctccgc ggatacccag aaagacaccc tgacgatcgc tggaatcccc accgttcaaa
    29581 caggagagtc ctgatctata aatgcatcat gtaccgttca tccgagggag taatgagacg
    29641 cctgacgagc ctcaggtata cagtaattga gtgaaacgat agactgcatt gggaagggtc
    29701 tatccttcat ggtctagctc gcggctattg cagcagctaa cgatttctac gccctgggaa
    29761 ggtagtgtgg gaacgccgtt ccaactaggt ctagccgaaa catcctacac tagtgtagta
    29821 gtctacgtcc cgagccgcca actcgctcgt gtgctaaacg tggttgggtc tcgtctggct
    29881 tcatctacat taagcgtggg ctgaatcgca caccaactgg tatatatttc tgtctgaaga
    29941 ctacaacccc cagggttccg cggtatttgc tacagaccca tttatacaag cgattcggaa
    30001 atagcgctgc acctagagta catagtggtg catcgctagg gcctaagact accactcgga
    30061 ttaggtaatg agtggtattt acagcgcatt actgtgtgaa agactgtaaa tcgaccataa
    30121 tacacagtct attgtttccc atgctttatt actccgtata ttgtgtttcc tcagaggcat
    30181 ctggctacgt gggtacctag ccatatgcgt tccgttctgg atgtttgacc cccaataaca
    30241 tgctgaatta ataaactttg ctgactctta tcgactgctg agagtcgctg cacacacgta
    30301 aaatgctcat ttaatgcatg tgacaagacc ctgtggccaa gggatgtcgc gcatacccgt
    30361 agagattgat caaccgacag tactacaatc catcggattt gcttccgttg ctacaaatgg
    30421 gaagcatatc atttgctgga tgacgatccg accgaagcca aggtcgagct tgatgcggaa
    30481 ccatgggcac gggtagaggt gacgttatgg cggagcccca cgaactacac tacgggcctc
    30541 tcggatggat gtaatatcgt catgtgattt gcttagatag ggatgtccga agtctggaca
    30601 gtagtccacc atgtttatac ccgtacctga tcctgatcct tacccagtgt gcggcgtgac
    30661 aaggtactgg aaagcaagaa gcagggtcta gatccccagc cttgctactt tgcaaactta
    30721 ttttctcaag cttgcctagg tacaggctcg acacgtgggt ttgacattga tcgccgaaat
    30781 tatagttgta aaaatgattg cgataggcag gtctacttgc cagagtgatg aagtgcaatt
    30841 tctgcgtgtc aatacccgac gcagtgtccc tcagctcaac actatctgca aagagagtgg
    30901 ccaagtacgg gagggcgcac gcctcagcat catccataat gccttccgcg gaggatcgca
    30961 taccaccaac atgcgcgtca acttgacaat cccgcttccg acaccgatca gatccagata
    31021 cccgcgttcg gcagtctgcc agatcgcatg cataacgtac aagcaccgtc ccattaacta
    31081 tctaggtatg gggagacggg tggatccaca agggattcgc gggagtggca ggtatggggt
    31141 gctcaacagt cgcctcgtgg gattcttttc cgggcaaatc atgcctcacg ccggtgattc
    31201 gttcgagtcc gagcatgtca tcgagttctc cccacccgcg tgaagttgac catcatcatg
    31261 cacgagctat aggcggaagc aaagaataag acggttttga atgtacgttc tttgcgccac
    31321 gtctcctaca cctgcatatg tattattgtc gttcaggcgg atgatgttgc atagggggtg
    31381 gacacagcag gtacgctcgg agtagtgaca cctcgcttgg gcaccagtgg acggttgtca
    31441 gacacgtgcg ggatttgtgc aacggaagat catcttgtgg ggtctttttc gcataagcca
    31501 cagtggtttt agacagcaca ggacggctac tctggttctg cctgttatgt agacggaccc
    31561 tcgtggtgac cgtcggaccg agataccgat ctttcgtggt taccgaattt ctgggttcca
    31621 ccagcattcg ctttctgcag gggtgtcgac aatccgggta aaggaacatc aggtgcggca
    31681 actggttgat acaaagactg cacgataggg cgaagggagg gaaccgcaat gcattcgtaa
    31741 ctgcacctgc gccttttacc ctgcgacggt tagaatgttt ttacgaagac atcgtcagcg
    31801 gcaacagaaa ccccctgtcg atggttcatg tgcatctcgc cttttgacca ttatcatcgt
    31861 caaatcgaaa gcgtgattgg aattcatcgg ttccgactag gtgaagcacg cgcatagacc
    31921 agagaagtag aatcaccaat tctaaaccgc tttttgtcgt tgcgttgttt gtcgttatcg
    31981 tctgttcgcg tgcagtggaa ccactataga actcgtgatg aaccttgcac gacatgcaat
    32041 aagtgatagc cctgtcaata tgtagcctag cattctatct tacatactca agcgaggagt
    32101 tgtagacgtc aagattagtc tgatttgata tcgcaatccc ttcaacctgg tcttcttggg
    32161 gtgcttgctg tactggaact tatctgtgac tatgggtacg gggttaatca caagcagata
    32221 acggcagcca tgcatgatat actaattcag gagcttcggt aagaccgatt atccagttcg
    32281 actgtccaag tgcggaatgc catgtcgaca ttgaagtgta atacatgaaa cgctgtgtac
    32341 aaaacggtaa tattacttgt cgtacgggac atccaagttt cctccattga cagaaatagg
    32401 ttgattgttt cacctgcagt ggagacactg tcggtggttg ttgtacttga tgaatgtatg
    32461 cgtccgatcg tctgtaggtt tatggacggc tgtattatcc atgccagtga ttgtctgcgt
    32521 gtgttctaaa gaccatcgcg ccttctcata gattgagatt aaagaatata atacaatgta
    32581 catgatttct tatgcttagc ctgctaggtc aggtctccta caagtctgct tccatggact
    32641 ccatggactc catacagccg tgtatcagcc ttttctcagc tgagacttga cttcttggcg
    32701 agatgctcat aatacggcaa tggagagagg tctttgcggc tgacaatcga ggccatggtc
    32761 tcattgctct cgatgtcgtt atagtcagct ctgtttcagg ataagacagc tgactctaga
    32821 cccatcggtg aacagaccat ttgccgactc agaaagggct gtgttagttg agctggtgct
    32881 cgacgatctg gatgaccata tctttcgaag ctcattaggt acttccctgt ctgtcctaga
    32941 atccatcaca aacgcagggt tctccgtgga tgtagtaggc acggtgaagg agtatgaata
    33001 gacatctgcg tttacaacgt tccgaacggt cacgacatct aaatcatacc ctatgaccat
    33061 gtgccatatc caacatagtg tacgacttgg tagttttccg ataagaccgg ctgtttccaa
    33121 tgttctacac ggacgagctg aacacaacga gccacgtgtg aaagggagag ggccaagatt
    33181 cagtagcatc cttcaaggcg tgatcgggat ggcctgcagc tgagcgtatc tgaccgcttt
    33241 ttcatcgaaa tatctccttt tgtgtacgca agttgcttac aacggtggaa cgctcatggt
    33301 ggttgtgagg aacaggcgga gggctgtgct tgttgcgggg ttatctagcg ctgaccctta
    33361 cggtggagta gacaggcaaa cactcataaa tgataagctc tagcgttcaa tgtcagagtt
    33421 gcccgacgaa aagatgaagg aatcagcttg caaactcgac tgtcgatgtg tggttcctga
    33481 gcttacaaga ccagcgggca agatacggga ccggtactgt cagctaggta ctctcagcta
    33541 ggtactcgta cgaccatgga ccccgagatt gtatcttgac gtaaaagact agttttatgg
    33601 ccccaagtac ccacaattcg tgagcggctc tgtgcagcct catgccaaac ttgtcaagtg
    33661 gcatttgatg ccgagggaca gaggattgag aacccagaag aacccagggg taccagcggt
    33721 acatgcgagg catctgtacc cctcaacttc atgtcgacaa ggatcggaat aagtaagcac
    33781 caacagaggc tgggcatgtg tgacatcagg cactaccgcg tcggtgtcca tgtcgagtat
    33841 aactctaggt cgaggctagc aacttgcaca gaaagccagt tggaccgtga ttggagacat
    33901 accccgcgtt gctgtacaag caactgctct actgcatttg tgtttgcaag ccaccaatat
    33961 tgggaaaccg aagccctgca tggtcaaagt tcgcctctcg ctaatcttta cttgtctcac
    34021 aaaggacgtt gccatgtcgt tatcaagggc gccagaaacg catcccactt taccaccccc
    34081 actgcacgcc gacgacactc atgcagctta ccgagtcagc cgtaccgcgg gggaggagaa
    34141 ccgagcgtgg ctgcaggatc caaggtggct cttgacggta gcaacatctg cctccatgtc
    34201 caccaccccg tacgtgctgg agctggccaa gtttgaaacg caggcaggcg ggcgctggtg
    34261 ttgatggaga cactgaatta tcagcacggc ctcgccgctt tgggcagagc ttcatctccg
    34321 ccatcagagg ctcctgccca atcactgcgg acggaaagag agcgccgcct gcgggtgggt
    34381 agtgacgtca cctgggtgca actcggttgt tgagcgttcc ccaaattctt aaatgagtat
    34441 caaagcttgc tgcgacttca attgaacttt ctcctcgtcc atacagctgc cattgcacat
    34501 gtgtccaatt gaacgagttc gcccagaggc gaatctcaga tgatcgtcca cttcgcagct
    34561 gacgagcaaa ggactcatac aagcagcgat aatgcagccg tttggcgtgg cggcagccac
    34621 cgataccact atcgtctact gcccttctgg gtgcggaatc gttcaaaaac taattctggc
    34681 gaaagatcgc cgtggcccac cgcagctcgt attctgctag acctcatgaa tttcgcacca
    34741 agttccgtgg tgggattgtt gctggcagcc aaccgcgatt tattgcatca tgccatcagg
    34801 cctgccgggt tgcgctgagt ccatcacccg tggaccccca tcagcatctg accgtctcaa
    34861 tgctgcgccc cggggaacgg cacctccagg ttcgctcgca tcatctcacc tcacaatgcg
    34921 tagcttggga agaaggcagc tgcctcaact accatacaac aaggttcatt gtgagaccct
    34981 tggttcccat ctcacccctg cgagcgacca tccgtgggct acgtgctggt cgatttggag
    35041 gattctgtgt ccctggcatt gcctccatct gaaatggtga gcattattct gttcattgac
    35101 cgcaagtatg caacgcatcc gaggaacaag atgaacaata ctgtgcccaa ccttttaata
    35161 cattgggaag aaccttcacg cggttaccat gggttcattg gtttcgagcc cgtcgacccg
    35221 tgcatgttaa gcgaccatgg cgcctgtgaa acaatagttt acttgtgcgg gccgtacagt
    35281 gtttcaggcg ggccggggaa tcgcgagcgt gttcacgtct tgggtatgga aacgagatgc
    35341 taagtttgct tccgcggtcg cagcatgttg actctcctat tctcagagga ttgcgagtcg
    35401 cgtgagaatc ctccagttgc acgcgcatta agcatcccca gaccctgtgg taacaagatt
    35461 tgtacacctt acatgtcaag ccacgcgctt cgctgggccg tgctccatgg tacacttgct
    35521 gtacgcttcg ggacgcctag gtagaagatc ggcgaccggg gcgtccatag gcgagctgca
    35581 atgcacttgt ttctttccag aagttcacgt agtgttcgat agggagcatc acagcgcatg
    35641 cgcaatctgt tgaggcaacc ctcgctgtgg ttcgtgtcgg tcagcaattg gtgcatggcc
    35701 tccgtattcg ctcaaagacg actcggcttt gcttgggcat aagcggcgta atcggcagag
    35761 gttcaggcag actcagcacg atcagcgagg atacccagaa atgaagcatt gtggagctga
    35821 taacgcagag tcgggcaacg cagagtggtg atggcagcga tgagggtccg gatacatcat
    35881 gacagcaatc ggctgatgta ccctgctgca caccggtcct ggcttgccgt gtaagcgcgt
    35941 gtcagtacat tacaataccg gaacctttct gatcaatctg gctggggcga gcatctttgc
    36001 catctggaag tcgctgatac aaaccttgtt gggatttacc attctcgcga gaggttaggt
    36061 tgagtaggag cgagaagcta tgtctacaca ttcgttgaga agcgcaggtc tggtagtgac
    36121 ggtggctggt ccctgcgggt aacgtttgac cacacactgg cgtagcggag accaacatgg
    36181 caatcgggat ggacttggag aaaaggcacc agggatacca tcgaaggctg aaggctgaag
    36241 gctgaaggct gaaggctaat gacgatgata ctaggtctct cacggtagag ggtgcacagc
    36301 caatggagat gtcaggtttg gaagcgggca gcaggacgca tcgtcatctc gtctggtagc
    36361 tggccgggag gggcggacgg ccgtttagac aggcaggcag ggtgggattc tcgtgttgac
    36421 caaagggagc agtagggcgc atgtgggttg ctgagctcac tgagctgcat ggctacctgt
    36481 gagaaaaatc ccgacccata cgatcgagca aagcatctcg cgggccgaac gaccccctgc
    36541 tggggcgagg ccacccttgc tagcagactg tatcagtgat gtttatatat tggtccctgg
    36601 gtaaagaggt ggtccgagga gggcatggca gacgcaagag cagtgtcgat agcgtacgct
    36661 gccggtggcc gtacggtgag caagcagcag caagagtgcg taggaggagc aagggacaga
    36721 gagagagaga tggatgagca gggacatgtt gagggtgagc agagcgaggt gattggcgcg
    36781 gaggggagcg gtgcaaacgg cacgtctagc atggcgtgga gccgcaggga gcggagccag
    36841 aagtcaatgt ggccatgacg gctatacagc gcgacgacga gatgcttgag gctgaaggtt
    36901 gtcgcaagag tagggtacga gggcagctgt gtgggctgga agtgggcgcc gactcggtgg
    36961 cccgctcgtc cacatggttt tgcaacaagc gttggcggtg tcgctaggcg ggcgggagag
    37021 gccagccatc gaggccagcc atcgaggcag gcaggcaggc aggcaggcag ggaggatggc
    37081 acgatggcac ggcgacccat ggcacggcgg agggagtgag tcgactgcac agcgttcagc
    37141 agccagcggc cagcatccag cagctggaga tgttgcggcg tggtgatgcg gtcagcacag
    37201 cggcgggagc tcataggcgg gcgacagcgc agtaccgcag cgtcgataag ctcacaggtc
    37261 tgtttggggc agcgcgtacc acgcccacgc gccggtagtc ttgaccgcat gcaggcgctg
    37321 aatacccggt ttcattaccg taacaaccgt aacagcccgt aacttttcgc ccggcccgtg
    37381 cgctggcgct ggcgttcagt acccgtctcc gtcctgtacg tcgtcgaccc gccgcctgtg
    37441 ccacagtttc gtttcctcct cgcctgcacc gcacatgcca gcaccaccca agcaccaccc
    37501 aagcttaacc caccccagca acccacttcc cacccccccc cccccagcct gcgccgatcg
    37561 cccaagatgc tcccacatcc tagcgcaatg gcgctcagcc taagccgagc ccctggtgcc
    37621 ccaagcaatg gattgccagg cactagccgg gcgttatttt cggggcctgc aatcgatgac
    37681 catcgtcgct gcgcttccct tcttgattat gcaacgatgc gccgcgttgg gaaaggcata
    37741 tccagcagaa aatccaaagc tcgtctccgc ccgcacatgg tccacccgtc ccatatgcac
    37801 tggcacttgt cgactcttga cctctttgcc tcttcgactc tccttcgatt cctaggctct
    37861 tcgactcttc gacctcttaa ccccagcaac cccagcaacc cccgtcagct gggtcctcag
    37921 cctacctgac aaagaccgct ccgcccaaac tgactctgcc tcccaaaacc accatcttga
    37981 aactgccagg tgctattgtt gcatagctcc aagtcatcat ccgcccgcca ttggcgcctt
    38041 tcccatccag gacccgcact gttccagcca gagcatcgtc cccgcggttc gcagtaccat
    38101 atcttgacta caccccgcca ctgccctcaa gcccattgtt gtactcgact cacatgtcta
    38161 cggtacgctc gcagcgctag catcgtctcc accacgccat ctctttgcct cttgccttgg
    38221 ttatcgtgat aacaacgacg aagaaaccct cacactcgac cttcttgccg caccagccct
    38281 cctccaacat ggttttctgc acctactgcg gccagtcctt cacccgggac gagcatctcg
    38341 agcgccatat cctcacccgt gagtccgact ctttgcctgc cgagctttgc aacaccctgc
    38401 tgaccctcgc tgcagacact aatgtgaaac ccttcaagtg cttcacatgc cacatgagct
    38461 ttgctcgtcg gtgagtcctc cagtcgtcgt gacacccgac caaggatgct gactgagcct
    38521 ccagcgatct gctccaacgc cactacacag tccacggccg cgatgcaaac aaccaagaag
    38581 ggcttcctcc aaacgccggc atcattccca agtcggcggg caggactcct atcgcctgca
    38641 gcaactgtgc aaagacgaag acaaaatgcg ataagaagtt tccttgcagt cggtgtgccc
    38701 agcgaaatct caaatgcact cttcgtccta cgcgtagagc atccaagaac gtcaacagag
    38761 taatgccagc aggcgaggcc gccggtagcg gatcaagcga atccaacaac gattctcagg
    38821 acaactcggg cggcaactcc ccatcgcgag acgggcaaca atccgccgct cagtcacaac
    38881 cacaggctgt gaacatgcaa gcatcttcct cccagcagtc ttccaatggc caaacccagc
    38941 ctcggcagtc tccacagcct ccctctgtgg ctcactcacg caacccgtcc atctctcagc
    39001 ctgtgcagca actgcagaat cctcctcctg aggacaaacc tctacacatg cccatcacca
    39061 caaccacacc gccgttcttc gagcagtcac cacctaatgg gcttccagca gctatgccca
    39121 cagtcctttc ccctatacct acgcctgtca atggcttcat ctcacagaca ccaatgtcag
    39181 gttacgagga ttttgtgggg actgtgcaga accattctga cgacgccagc ccacggttca
    39241 tgatggatcc ttggaacaca atggccatgg gccaagactt tgaacctatg agaatcgatc
    39301 cgtcgctgat gatgtcgatg aacatggaca tcagtatggg tccacccctg atgggattct
    39361 cggtatgata cccgagatgt cgcctccgca gacgtttggg cctgtccaga cgcccatcca
    39421 aacaccaaga atggatgagt cgttctctga tctacagatc ggcagttcag cttcaatgtt
    39481 ttatcccacg aacaggcaaa gctctattgt cgacacggga gtcccggatc ttggtgcaat
    39541 tatcgcggct caagatggtt ggaccgtgtt ccgttgcacc ccagcaatcc cttcgagctc
    39601 atgtcctcgc accgcgaggc tgaacttgga gcggcttgag caaagtctta aaaaccatga
    39661 gggatggagt acttggcggc cttcctggga tgagaccgat tttcagcaaa gcggacgagt
    39721 ggatgtggcc aagatttatg agtcgacccg agacaagttg ctcgccataa cccaaagttt
    39781 cttgcacaag gccttggata ttcacaagga tggtatgagc agctcaagca gcgactcgcc
    39841 aggttcaacg gcgtccaact ttgttctctt gccgcctgct ccagttttag atttgttcct
    39901 tcgctcttat gccaactctt tcgaacgctt ctacccaaca acatcccgcg gaacgttgga
    39961 tgcgaatgag cttatgcaaa actacaacga caaagcatct agtctcctaa tactcatgat
    40021 gattgctcag ggggcaatga ccataccttc tatcgaggct cgttggctaa ccggtggtat
    40081 tactgaagcg tgtcgcatat cccttttcga tctcgtcgag aagaacatta tcatggctgg
    40141 agatccaatt gtattgcgtg cagccctcct cttcactgtt caagcagcct ggagtgggga
    40201 taaatggcaa atggatatag caatgggcca gcgcggcatg tactttgcga tgcttcgaca
    40261 ttcaggcatt cttgaacctc agcgaatctc gacaccgcac ttgaatggga acaggacgga
    40321 tgcgttgtgg caggactgga tcttgcaaga aggtcgaagt cggtaagtgc aaaatcctga
    40381 tagccaccca agaccggctc gggctttatc acatgcacac cacgtgacat gattactaac
    40441 tgtcttgtta ggttgatcta ttcatgggtc atggtcgatc aggatctgtc tttattccat
    40501 gacactgctc ctcttttttc tgtgacagag ttcggtgcac cgatgcccga ttccgatgga
    40561 ctctggcagg ctgcaaacgc tccagagtgg tctgaaatgt tcagtaaggt acacgaattt
    40621 tcaaacggct actcatcagt cgggtcgggg gctcgtccat tgagtcttag agatttgttt
    40681 cgtcatttcc tcgacgatga gatcattgcg caggatatcc agcttactcc gctccacctt
    40741 cgtctgttgc tgcatcctct gcagaccttg gtgtgccagt attgccagct cctgagttgt
    40801 ttttccgaca gcatggcttc aagacaacgt tcccgagcgg tgaccgcagc atccactcgt
    40861 gtacgacttg aggaagtgca gtcactgctg cagagatggt tcgagctagc ggagcgctat
    40921 atggccctga atccgatgtg tcctttgatg caggccaatc ttgtcgtgtt ccatctcatc
    40981 agcatgaatg ccgtcaccaa cttcccagag atcgagcgcc tcgcacgacg agagggcgtt
    41041 gatggctcgt accagcaaat gctttggatc cacaagaagt gcatatcaga tgtgcacgaa
    41101 gccatcttcc attcaggtca aattatgcgc ctgttccgag agatgccaaa gggaattcgt
    41161 ccccctggtg gcctggtgcg atatatcgtg cttcattggt tctctggact gatgctctga
    41221 cccacactga gtcgacaagt cccaatcagc aaggccagta cacaccacca ggcacttccg
    41281 tggctgtaga tcgtctgcaa gcaaacgatc ccgctatcat ccgatacttg acacggcggg
    41341 aaggtattcc taatttgacg aagcgcgacg gcaccccaat gggtatcgat aatggcttca
    41401 aagttctttc acactgcgta gatgtcattg atgaaggcat ctctactaga ttctcagacg
    41461 ggatccgtgg aaaacttgaa aagttggcca ggggctaggt tgttcatgcg cgccccttta
    41521 atagatagat tttcccttca cacactcgat ccggaagtgc tctaggatct ttcgtttggg
    41581 cggtactcag catcgggtcg gacggtgttt gataggcgtt tagcgagcgg gtctacacgg
    41641 cgttcggttg atgtcatcgc ttctggatcc tatgctgtcg aaaaatgccc tgataatgta
    41701 tagtacactc acgttaataa caccgacgtt ttcttgcacc atcctgagtc ttcaaccttc
    41761 gtatttgtcc caccggcaac cctcttttcc aacacaagtc gaggctctta gcagccatcc
    41821 gctgccatca tcacgcaggt gataccgcgt ctccctatcc atcttactct gcagtacttg
    41881 tttctcccaa cgcgctgttt gcgaaaggcc accacctgtc ctcattgcta acggatggca
    41941 ttccttctcc ttttgtatgg gaacagggcc tttatgttat cgtgcttcgg taattggcat
    42001 cggatagtgt gcctgcgttt cagatggggt agcgtgcgtg ttcgatggca gatgattggt
    42061 ttctaggcag tctaggatcg aaggaggggt cgagtgctct attgcagtac agataggcgg
    42121 tgagcaatcc tatcgaggat cttcgatggg ctgcctgcgg gacgtgtagt ccttcaaagg
    42181 tcgtggggga actgttgatg ggtaggtata cgacgatgcg ggagtctagt ggctttgtgg
    42241 tgacgaatat gacggacaat cagatccttc cgagtaaaca cttccaccaa cttcgtattt
    42301 aaagataggt acaagagcgg aaacgatcgg ctcatggatg taggcgaggg gtaacggctt
    42361 ataccccctt agcatcggaa attgtcagga atgtccgatg gtgtaatagc aaatgtttgg
    42421 taacagtgat aatctaggca ggttacccga tttttctgcc cccagcctag gctaagggta
    42481 gggatatatt ttatgtaccc gggaaagcat agcctacttt gtaggagggt ccgtctagaa
    42541 cctcacgttg ctcgtatgca agccaatgtg gctcaagcaa ttgtccgtcc cggcacttga
    42601 ttagcacgga gcaaacacat gctttctaaa tttacatgga aaattgaggt acatatacat
    42661 ccagggtatt aaagatacat ccggtttatc aaagacgcta tagcgcccct ttttacatga
    42721 gacccaaaca gagcaacccc ttcattgtgt gaaggtatct ctgttgatag aagtcgatcc
    42781 cagcctcata catagtaatt gtgacgtttt ttttcgcacc acgatactgc acaaccacgt
    42841 ttcatccgta atatgtgctt ccagcatgca gctattaccc gcacgacgac atcactcccc
    42901 attacgaagt gattgcctgc aggatgagta gactcaaatc agcttaccca tacatttttg
    42961 tgcatggcat ccggtgtatc ggtacacgga gggtaggaga tcgacgtaac agtgcgttgg
    43021 tgcagatcca taagctcgct tcatctatcg ctacggcaat tttcgccgtc gcagtctcgg
    43081 tgtccgtctt ccattttcaa gtttttatca aaaagattca tgatatcgag agactgttat
    43141 tgcatacgga tgcaattcta ctctctgtcg cattgtccac gctgcgactc aatctcttga
    43201 taggcacggt cttccgggca cacacggctg cccgcactac aaccagtcca taaattaggg
    43261 cgtatccccg gtcggaattc ttgaacatgg cctcgaattg cacatcagct ttggggtagg
    43321 ctagtccgct tatcctggca gtaggacggt atgtcggcga tcgctcttgc cggtggcgca
    43381 tatgatcatg tcggaatcag cactgtcacg agagtactaa gtatgaagaa atgaagggaa
    43441 atattgaaac taggccagac ctatggtttt tagggcggac tgttgcattt tttggcaact
    43501 tggagggcga gaatcaactc caattcattg atggtcaggc tgcatcttct tcaaaagtaa
    43561 ttaatatcgc tgtactacgc cgaggagaca aacccccgta aaatcggctc cccaatggac
    43621 tgcaatcata tccagaagca gctgagattc gtattttggc tgaagtgtga atgcacgtca
    43681 gcttccggac ccaggtatct ctctatctct cgagacgctt tttcttggtc tctctccaaa
    43741 accttctgta ctgtttgtat aatgaggtaa acatctttct acttctgtaa cttctgatcg
    43801 atgataatga cctattgaaa gtgttcgact tgcagctact gataaggagg ggaagagcga
    43861 tgtcgaaaac ctgaaaagtg caagtgatgc atgactgcct cgtattctct aatcagataa
    43921 ccaatgagtt tggatgagcc attttttggc gcggattctc atgtagacgg atagagtcgt
    43981 gatgcagaaa gggtccagac ataggtcact gtttcttcgt tgcgccttgg caacccttgc
    44041 tgcggtatca gacagcgtca gactccgtaa gccctcgagc aacactctcc tcataaaagt
    44101 gcgggggaac tgttgatatc attctcattc tggctatcga aatctaatgt tgttaaagtc
    44161 ccagcaaaca accgttctcc tatcgaaatg caatcatcta ctctggagaa cagttagggt
    44221 aagtcacata gtgcctcact ccaaagcttc ccgacccaaa tcaatataga gacctactcg
    44281 aaaaggagta gctcaaagct tgatctggat ctgatggctt ctagcgatcc gcgcaaggat
    44341 tcgtattacc catacaggaa cgagttagac tgccccaatc gagaatgaga aaggaaggag
    44401 aggtatatat caagataagg tcagctctga ttgtacaact cgttactaca agttatatac
    44461 tgcgaggcca aatttttttt tgttttgggt gtgacacctg aggctcttcc agtatcctct
    44521 gctctcccac taaggcacca taagtcatag gtcaactcct actaaaagcc attaggtaag
    44581 taaacgatat cccccagttc tttcaatatg ctcacatttg tcaaaatcac agttcggttt
    44641 cgtacagcac tttcgctggc ttgaccacga tgttcaagtg aagttgagtc cgatgcgcac
    44701 gtgccatctc cgagtccact gcaggtggaa gtgcggagcc gaaggtacga gcgttcggaa
    44761 tcgccacaac acccccttta gccggtcctt cagacagccg gcttctcaga ttattcggaa
    44821 tcgcaaaagc tgattatcga tattggagaa gagtatgggg agccagcaaa tgttgagata
    44881 ggcgaacggg tagaggtgca aaaacccgag catggaaaac aacacgtgat gaagacccgg
    44941 accctgtagc tctggagtcc cgaagccctg gagccctgaa gcaaagcact cttgtgcaag
    45001 taaccatatt atgtggtctc ttttatgagt cgcacgattc tactgaagat gcgacagtat
    45061 tctatggtga ctgcagttca tagggcagcg cactgtcact acgtacatgc accagtagtc
    45121 cacaaagggc tagctcgacc ctgtcttcag atatcgtcca cacgacaacc ccgcccccct
    45181 ctctatatcg ttactcaatc tgcctgaaca ctaccattga agcagtaatg tgatgtgtat
    45241 ctatctaaag aacaatctgc tactattttt cctcattgtt ttctgaggtg gctggacatt
    45301 tttgcgagaa ttcaatgttg atgttcgttg atcacagacc tccaagccgc gtagcccttc
    45361 ggccccgcat gtccgaaaat attctacact gcctcgctcg gctcattacc tgatacaaga
    45421 ggctctggct ctcctacgga agctagccac tccagattgg gagtgcacag aacgatgctc
    45481 gttcgaggtc tagcctgttc ggaagcccag ctggtcccga ccagttgccg tcccggagga
    45541 ggtcaatggg cgtttgagaa gacgaccgta tggccgaagg gtacgagtgc aggagaatac
    45601 tctcggacgg gctattgaat gactccagtt ctccgccata ataccgaaca tgcgaagact
    45661 atttatctga acttttcagc atcaattcca tttatcaccc catctactac cacatcatca
    45721 ccttccaaca gttatccctt cggcaaacgc cctccctcaa ctaccaacct tcaaaacctt
    45781 cagaagcaca tcaaattaca atgtctacca ctcagattcc cagctggagc ctccagggca
    45841 aggtcgccgt cgtcactggc tctggtaagc atcctcaatt tcgtagatgt tgcataagaa
    45901 tttggtacac taacatcaca taggccgcgg tatcggcaag gagatggctc ttgagctcgc
    45961 tcgccgtggc gcaaacgtcg ttgtcaacta cgcaaatgct aaggatgccg ccgaggatgt
    46021 tgttaagcag atcaaggcac tgaagactgg cgctgatgcc atttccgtca aggccaacgt
    46081 tgccaacgtt aaggagaccc agtacctgat ggaccaagtt atcgagcact ttggcaagct
    46141 tgatatctgc tgctctaact ctggagtcgt ctcattcggt catttcaagg acgtcgacga
    46201 ggctgagtac gatcgtgtta tgcagatcaa cacccgagga cagttcttcg tcgctaagga
    46261 ggcctacaag aggatgtcag tcggtggcag gatcatcctc atgggatcta tcactggaca
    46321 ggccaagggt gtgcccaagc acgccgtcta ctccggctcc aagggcgcca ttgaaacctt
    46381 caccaggtgt atggctattg gtatgttgtc ttattttcgt gattgatcag aatgatgact
    46441 gacatctgta tagatgctgg tgagaagaaa atcaccgtca actgcgttgc ccctggtggc
    46501 atcaagaccg acatgtacca cgctgtttgc cgggagtaca tccccggagg cgaccagctc
    46561 agcgatgacc a
//
