# Supplementary material for: A draft genome of the ascomycotal fungal species Pseudopithomyces maydicus (family Didymosphaeriaceae)
Source: bioRxiv preprint, doi:10.1101/2022.11.26.518055, version 1 (2022-11-29)
Supplement: Supplementary Results [file 518055_file09.zip › antiSMASH_download/contig_31.region002.gbk]

LOCUS       contig_31              47893 bp    DNA     linear   UNK 01-JAN-1980
DEFINITION  contig_31.
ACCESSION   contig_31
VERSION     contig_31
KEYWORDS    .
SOURCE      
  ORGANISM  
            .
COMMENT     ##antiSMASH-Data-START##
            Version      :: 6.0.1
            Run date     :: 2022-03-15 04:58:58
            NOTE: This is a single cluster extracted from a larger record!
            Orig. start  :: 1112428
            Orig. end    :: 1160321
            ##antiSMASH-Data-END##
FEATURES             Location/Qualifiers
     protocluster    1..47893
                     /aStool="rule-based-clusters"
                     /contig_edge="False"
                     /core_location="join{[1132428:1133158](+),
                     [1133277:1133416](+), [1133464:1133610](+),
                     [1133765:1134467](+), [1134524:1135069](+),
                     [1135126:1135468](+), [1135522:1135684](+),
                     [1135741:1135990](+), [1136227:1138286](+),
                     [1138340:1138405](+), [1138456:1138777](+),
                     [1138828:1139625](+), [1139789:1139823](+),
                     [1139831:1140260](+), [1140300:1140321](+)}"
                     /cutoff="20000"
                     /detection_rule="cds(PKS_AT and (PKS_KS or ene_KS or mod_KS
                     or hyb_KS or itr_KS or tra_KS))"
                     /neighbourhood="20000"
                     /product="T1PKS"
                     /protocluster_number="1"
                     /tool="antismash"
     proto_core      join(20001..20730,20850..20988,21037..21182,21338..22039,
                     22097..22641,22699..23040,23095..23256,23314..23562,
                     23800..25858,25913..25977,26029..26349,26401..27197,
                     27362..27395,27404..27832,27873..27893)
                     /aStool="rule-based-clusters"
                     /tool="antismash"
                     /cutoff="20000"
                     /detection_rule="cds(PKS_AT and (PKS_KS or ene_KS or mod_KS
                     or hyb_KS or itr_KS or tra_KS))"
                     /neighbourhood="20000"
                     /product="T1PKS"
                     /protocluster_number="1"
     cand_cluster    1..47893
                     /SMILES="C([*])C(-O)"
                     /candidate_cluster_number="1"
                     /contig_edge="False"
                     /detection_rules="cds(PKS_AT and (PKS_KS or ene_KS or
                     mod_KS or hyb_KS or itr_KS or tra_KS))"
                     /kind="single"
                     /product="T1PKS"
                     /protoclusters="1"
                     /tool="antismash"
     region          1..47893
                     /candidate_cluster_numbers="1"
                     /contig_edge="False"
                     /product="T1PKS"
                     /region_number="2"
                     /rules="cds(PKS_AT and (PKS_KS or ene_KS or mod_KS or
                     hyb_KS or itr_KS or tra_KS))"
                     /tool="antismash"
     CDS             complement(join(4270..5483,5536..5707))
                     /Name="input.path1.gene297"
                     /gene="input.path1.gene297"
                     /source="GlimmerHMM"
                     /transl_table=1
                     /translation="MKSSVALCALGAAIAPAFAGVTPRQQSKGKLPPVEVRGNAFYAGD
                     KRFYMRGVAYQPGGASDAKDPLLDLTSLRRDVKNFEDLGINTIRIYTIDNSENHDEGMK
                     ILDDAGIYLALDANTPAYSLNRENETTLHQSYNDVYLQSVFATIDQFADYNNLLLFFSG
                     NEVINAKNNTNAAPYIKAVTRDMKQYISNRHARKIPVGYSAADVAEVIEQQALYFDCGT
                     DDERADFFAFNDYSWCDKLDGLQTFEGAGWNRKVETYKDFPRPIFLSEHGCTEPKRQWG
                     EVAALFSTKMSSVYSGGLAYEYTVEPNGFGIVDIKDGKIQPNNDFKLLKDAYAKAKDPS
                     GDGGARTEEGKASKCPPADDDWEVSTTRLLAMPEGAKEFMNKGAGEGPGLGGTDSSHWM
                     GEPSKETAEPGSGQPTRTPSAGAGAASTGGAEQGAAVSVAEVPVRFLGLVAASVVFGAA
                     LIL"
     PFAM_domain     complement(join(4648..5483,5536..5629))
                     /aSDomain="Glyco_hydro_72"
                     /aSTool="clusterhmmer"
                     /database="32.0"
                     /db_xref="PF03198.14"
                     /description="Glucanosyltransferase"
                     /detection="hmmscan"
                     /domain_id="clusterhmmer_input.path1.gene297_0016"
                     /evalue="4.90E-112"
                     /label="input.path1.gene297"
                     /locus_tag="input.path1.gene297"
                     /protein_end="336"
                     /protein_start="26"
                     /score="374.3"
                     /tool="antismash"
                     /translation="SKGKLPPVEVRGNAFYAGDKRFYMRGVAYQPGGASDAKDPLLDLT
                     SLRRDVKNFEDLGINTIRIYTIDNSENHDEGMKILDDAGIYLALDANTPAYSLNRENET
                     TLHQSYNDVYLQSVFATIDQFADYNNLLLFFSGNEVINAKNNTNAAPYIKAVTRDMKQY
                     ISNRHARKIPVGYSAADVAEVIEQQALYFDCGTDDERADFFAFNDYSWCDKLDGLQTFE
                     GAGWNRKVETYKDFPRPIFLSEHGCTEPKRQWGEVAALFSTKMSSVYSGGLAYEYTVEP
                     NGFGIVDIKDGKIQPNNDFKLLKDAYAKA"
     CDS             8620..9348
                     /ID="input.cds298.1"
                     /Name="input.path1.gene298"
                     /Note="single-exon"
                     /gene="input.path1.gene298"
                     /phase="0"
                     /source="GlimmerHMM"
                     /transl_table=1
                     /translation="MTPKFQKEYKQSEFEFKADLITHTASKRTEEEVFIEMMKGENPEA
                     LLQLILRNSNTNVLDAEKVKKGDTYGFIAYKDQKDETGICAVVDCTNTIDRSPTFQEWN
                     KPIPEYHPMKLFDFCQEHGKYIGYYIIKEAESLSIDDPNSLLGSKHFYDHHQLPEIYQT
                     LEQFLHSVRFGADLMVHGRHMRCGGCGFDDEDHPKAICMRVAKRVDKLVDRKSVTFWKE
                     RYVCLDEDHFKRAMDWRGID"
     CDS             complement(join(10025..10943,10997..11149,11234..11258,
                     11315..11437,11500..12118,12932..14536,15464..15644,
                     15767..15774,15824..16016,16280..16478,16563..16728,
                     16843..16897,17001..17088,17142..17219,17294..17395,
                     18003..18540,18591..18632))
                     /Name="input.path1.gene299"
                     /gene="input.path1.gene299"
                     /gene_functions="transport (smcogs) SMCOG1288:ABC
                     transporter related protein (Score: 217.5; E-value:
                     5.6e-66)"
                     /gene_kind="transport"
                     /source="GlimmerHMM"
                     /transl_table=1
                     /translation="MRLLCLPGAYGSIEKFKVQLAPLVKELEGDKTAEFHFIQGPYEVA
                     PPEGYEEFFGGAPYFRFIVPEGEEAEKVDVIERIRDFPQLETPEMTMRELMTKGVARTD
                     KSAAHTLEYLYGIMEKDGPFDGIVGYSEGATIASTLLLHEQLLQENHGRIPVFKFALFF
                     GGWPPMKPTLDGIVLADESDLMIDVPTCHITYEQRDGWWHDGSCYQFQMVGMVCLGQDD
                     DESDAYKAFLGASIVTSILAGGTLPLMNIIFAQLVKTFTSFTTTSTEDGSRLFMRSINQ
                     YVLYTVYLFIARLVLAYIAMLGFRMCSLRISAAIRLAYLDSLFKQPISVLDALPPGQTA
                     AIITITANILQNGISELTSSGLVMIAICYMAMTPIAVRKFQQIQDVDKEASGVASDAFL
                     SIRMIAACGAESKVIDAYNRLVDSCAETEDRGFKGSEVQMNDDLVLEKVNFAYPTRPDV
                     KVLRNLDLRIPFGKTTAIVGPSGSGKSTIILLSQIGLVQQDPFLFNDTILRNLELGLVG
                     TKWEYACASDKRNLIEEACMEAYAHDFITALPERTKSLYRKEYFRNIVVKPISFFDQED
                     NSVGTLTARLATDPTQLQQLLGMNMAMVFISIFNVIGCTTISVYFGWKFALVVIAASMP
                     IILGCGYYRVRHEVKFESRNNEVFAESAKFATEAIRAIRTVAALTLEKTICSRYEALLN
                     DHIRRSFIEARYSMILFAASDSLVLLCMAFALWYGGTLLARLEYQPFNFFVIYYAILQV
                     SQDQHLPESPLTSCRVAWLPDSGSALARVSSEPLECRAGYLLPVDIAQVTAAATRIQDM
                     RADDPYPHSTVSTRPTRPDTAVSSRYMIPLTTIQKGADISFRDVWFTYPTRSNPVLKGL
                     NLSIRHGQFAAFVGPSGSGKTTIISLLERFYQPQHGSIYYNSDDIRFISLRRHRDQLSL
                     VAQEGSLFRGSIRSNILLGVDERYITESKLHQACRQAGIHDFIASLPQGYETDIGTGGV
                     ALSGGQKQRLSIARALVRDPSVLLLDEATSSLDSETEREVQEVFERTANGRTMIVVAHR
                     LATVQRADIIFVMQEGRIVERGNHQSLLAGRGWYWQMELHLSPRCPIFPWSLDTMWAMF
                     SRHLPALLALAIPFAQLPLSLASPNCPLIGPEFPAPYNLESHPIWKAAIQNITNVFQYI
                     DDTNITGVDLFSYSLQIFSSNPGSPILWERHRTAKDLPKNTTGVRKVDGDTVYRLGSVT
                     KVFTVLTFLAEAGDIYWNSPITKFIPELAKYAGRSTQPDFDPVKETDWDDITIGSLASQ
                     VSGLGRDYGVLGEITETEDAPKPWQVGLPELSNSSLPPCGAWPLCTRAQFFKGLDIIGK
                     NYTDILNSRIIKPLGLNRTFYDTPPEKYGVIPGTVKDTYWSVSLGQAGPGGNMYASATD
                     LSKLGVAILSNKIIKPALTRRWLNPVTFASDFLASVSSPWGIRRIQLDRVNQPHRTLSV
                     YTKAGTFRRYTAFITLLKDYNLGFTIMMAGNPPLSNFYGADLLGQSLIPAYDAVARDEA
                     DRSFSGTYVQRDANVTNSTIQISTSPNKPGLGISTWISNGTDMLTMALVLQSGAPPALL
                     KKPEARLYYTLLDGKTSSGGSRQAFKAVFEDTGGPAVGQQLWSTDCGAWVGVTGVTYGS
                     MPLDEFVFERDAKGNVVSVENLAVRAKYWKVGGRRRDLVRGGLLRGAGGWLGGRGRCVG
                     "
     PFAM_domain     complement(join(10634..10943,10997..11148))
                     /aSDomain="Beta-lactamase"
                     /aSTool="clusterhmmer"
                     /database="32.0"
                     /db_xref="PF00144.24"
                     /description="Beta-lactamase"
                     /detection="hmmscan"
                     /domain_id="clusterhmmer_input.path1.gene299_0022"
                     /evalue="1.20E-07"
                     /label="input.path1.gene299"
                     /locus_tag="input.path1.gene299"
                     /protein_end="1495"
                     /protein_start="1341"
                     /score="31.3"
                     /tool="antismash"
                     /translation="GKNYTDILNSRIIKPLGLNRTFYDTPPEKYGVIPGTVKDTYWSVS
                     LGQAGPGGNMYASATDLSKLGVAILSNKIIKPALTRRWLNPVTFASDFLASVSSPWGIR
                     RIQLDRVNQPHRTLSVYTKAGTFRRYTAFITLLKDYNLGFTIMMAGNPPL"
     PFAM_domain     complement(11504..11752)
                     /aSDomain="Beta-lactamase"
                     /aSTool="clusterhmmer"
                     /database="32.0"
                     /db_xref="PF00144.24"
                     /description="Beta-lactamase"
                     /detection="hmmscan"
                     /domain_id="clusterhmmer_input.path1.gene299_0021"
                     /evalue="1.50E-08"
                     /label="input.path1.gene299"
                     /locus_tag="input.path1.gene299"
                     /protein_end="1290"
                     /protein_start="1207"
                     /score="34.2"
                     /tool="antismash"
                     /translation="TGVRKVDGDTVYRLGSVTKVFTVLTFLAEAGDIYWNSPITKFIPE
                     LAKYAGRSTQPDFDPVKETDWDDITIGSLASQVSGLGR"
     PFAM_domain     complement(13130..13585)
                     /aSDomain="ABC_tran"
                     /aSTool="clusterhmmer"
                     /database="32.0"
                     /db_xref="PF00005.27"
                     /db_xref="GO:0005524"
                     /db_xref="GO:0016887"
                     /description="ABC transporter"
                     /detection="hmmscan"
                     /domain_id="clusterhmmer_input.path1.gene299_0020"
                     /evalue="1.40E-30"
                     /gene_ontologies="GO:0005524: ATP binding"
                     /gene_ontologies="GO:0016887: ATPase activity"
                     /label="input.path1.gene299"
                     /locus_tag="input.path1.gene299"
                     /protein_end="1019"
                     /protein_start="867"
                     /score="106.5"
                     /tool="antismash"
                     /translation="LKGLNLSIRHGQFAAFVGPSGSGKTTIISLLERFYQPQHGSIYYN
                     SDDIRFISLRRHRDQLSLVAQEGSLFRGSIRSNILLGVDERYITESKLHQACRQAGIHD
                     FIASLPQGYETDIGTGGVALSGGQKQRLSIARALVRDPSVLLLDEATS"
     PFAM_domain     complement(join(13931..14536,15464..15466))
                     /aSDomain="ABC_membrane"
                     /aSTool="clusterhmmer"
                     /database="32.0"
                     /db_xref="PF00664.23"
                     /db_xref="GO:0005524"
                     /db_xref="GO:0016021"
                     /db_xref="GO:0042626"
                     /db_xref="GO:0055085"
                     /description="ABC transporter transmembrane region"
                     /detection="hmmscan"
                     /domain_id="clusterhmmer_input.path1.gene299_0019"
                     /evalue="8.00E-44"
                     /gene_ontologies="GO:0005524: ATP binding"
                     /gene_ontologies="GO:0016021: integral component of
                     membrane"
                     /gene_ontologies="GO:0042626: ATPase-coupled transmembrane
                     transporter activity"
                     /gene_ontologies="GO:0055085: transmembrane transport"
                     /label="input.path1.gene299"
                     /locus_tag="input.path1.gene299"
                     /protein_end="752"
                     /protein_start="549"
                     /score="150.3"
                     /tool="antismash"
                     /translation="ERTKSLYRKEYFRNIVVKPISFFDQEDNSVGTLTARLATDPTQLQ
                     QLLGMNMAMVFISIFNVIGCTTISVYFGWKFALVVIAASMPIILGCGYYRVRHEVKFES
                     RNNEVFAESAKFATEAIRAIRTVAALTLEKTICSRYEALLNDHIRRSFIEARYSMILFA
                     ASDSLVLLCMAFALWYGGTLLARLEYQPFNFFVIYYAILQ"
     PFAM_domain     complement(join(16471..16478,16563..16728,16843..16897,
                     17001..17088,17142..17205))
                     /aSDomain="ABC_membrane"
                     /aSTool="clusterhmmer"
                     /database="32.0"
                     /db_xref="PF00664.23"
                     /db_xref="GO:0005524"
                     /db_xref="GO:0016021"
                     /db_xref="GO:0042626"
                     /db_xref="GO:0055085"
                     /description="ABC transporter transmembrane region"
                     /detection="hmmscan"
                     /domain_id="clusterhmmer_input.path1.gene299_0018"
                     /evalue="5.00E-15"
                     /gene_ontologies="GO:0005524: ATP binding"
                     /gene_ontologies="GO:0016021: integral component of
                     membrane"
                     /gene_ontologies="GO:0042626: ATPase-coupled transmembrane
                     transporter activity"
                     /gene_ontologies="GO:0055085: transmembrane transport"
                     /label="input.path1.gene299"
                     /locus_tag="input.path1.gene299"
                     /protein_end="359"
                     /protein_start="232"
                     /score="55.9"
                     /tool="antismash"
                     /translation="GASIVTSILAGGTLPLMNIIFAQLVKTFTSFTTTSTEDGSRLFMR
                     SINQYVLYTVYLFIARLVLAYIAMLGFRMCSLRISAAIRLAYLDSLFKQPISVLDALPP
                     GQTAAIITITANILQNGISELTS"
     PFAM_domain     complement(join(18004..18540,18591..18629))
                     /aSDomain="FSH1"
                     /aSTool="clusterhmmer"
                     /database="32.0"
                     /db_xref="PF03959.13"
                     /description="Serine hydrolase (FSH1)"
                     /detection="hmmscan"
                     /domain_id="clusterhmmer_input.path1.gene299_0017"
                     /evalue="1.60E-15"
                     /label="input.path1.gene299"
                     /locus_tag="input.path1.gene299"
                     /protein_end="193"
                     /protein_start="1"
                     /score="57.4"
                     /tool="antismash"
                     /translation="RLLCLPGAYGSIEKFKVQLAPLVKELEGDKTAEFHFIQGPYEVAP
                     PEGYEEFFGGAPYFRFIVPEGEEAEKVDVIERIRDFPQLETPEMTMRELMTKGVARTDK
                     SAAHTLEYLYGIMEKDGPFDGIVGYSEGATIASTLLLHEQLLQENHGRIPVFKFALFFG
                     GWPPMKPTLDGIVLADESDLMIDVPTCHI"
     CDS             join(20001..20730,20850..20988,21037..21182,21338..22039,
                     22097..22641,22699..23040,23095..23256,23314..23562,
                     23800..25858,25913..25977,26029..26349,26401..27197,
                     27362..27395,27404..27832,27873..27893)
                     /NRPS_PKS="Domain: PKS_KS(Iterative-KS) (100-462). E-value:
                     2.4e-52. Score: 170.0. Matches aSDomain:
                     nrpspksdomains_input.path1.gene300_PKS_KS.1"
                     /NRPS_PKS="Domain: PKS_AT (567-884). E-value: 1.7e-99.
                     Score: 324.7. Matches aSDomain:
                     nrpspksdomains_input.path1.gene300_PKS_AT.1"
                     /NRPS_PKS="Domain: PKS_ER (1413-1696). E-value: 3.5e-88.
                     Score: 287.5. Matches aSDomain:
                     nrpspksdomains_input.path1.gene300_PKS_ER.1"
                     /NRPS_PKS="Domain: PKS_KR (1727-1905). E-value: 4.5e-56.
                     Score: 181.4. Matches aSDomain:
                     nrpspksdomains_input.path1.gene300_PKS_KR.1"
                     /NRPS_PKS="Domain: PKS_PP (2006-2086). E-value: 5.6e-12.
                     Score: 37.7. Matches aSDomain:
                     nrpspksdomains_input.path1.gene300_PKS_PP.1"
                     /NRPS_PKS="type: Type I Iterative PKS"
                     /Name="input.path1.gene300"
                     /gene="input.path1.gene300"
                     /gene_functions="biosynthetic (rule-based-clusters) T1PKS:
                     PKS_KS"
                     /gene_functions="biosynthetic (rule-based-clusters) T1PKS:
                     PKS_AT"
                     /gene_functions="biosynthetic (rule-based-clusters) T1PKS:
                     itr_KS"
                     /gene_functions="biosynthetic-additional
                     (rule-based-clusters) PP-binding"
                     /gene_functions="biosynthetic-additional
                     (rule-based-clusters) adh_short"
                     /gene_functions="biosynthetic-additional (smcogs)
                     SMCOG1022:Beta-ketoacyl synthase (Score: 89.1; E-value:
                     5e-27)"
                     /gene_kind="biosynthetic"
                     /sec_met_domain="PP-binding (E-value: 2e-06, bitscore:
                     22.7, seeds: 164, tool: rule-based-clusters)"
                     /sec_met_domain="PKS_KS (E-value: 1.6e-51, bitscore: 170.0,
                     seeds: 2284, tool: rule-based-clusters)"
                     /sec_met_domain="PKS_AT (E-value: 1.1e-98, bitscore: 324.7,
                     seeds: 1682, tool: rule-based-clusters)"
                     /sec_met_domain="itr_KS (E-value: 3.6e-48, bitscore: 158.8,
                     seeds: 96, tool: rule-based-clusters)"
                     /sec_met_domain="adh_short (E-value: 2.9e-52, bitscore:
                     171.6, seeds: 230, tool: rule-based-clusters)"
                     /source="GlimmerHMM"
                     /transl_table=1
                     /translation="MAPYALTPTSEQGSVLEGELNGHANGVANGHEHSNGDANVHGDAH
                     SNGTVLAENDGSEVPQLVLETAPPVPTYEAAYSTGYTAGYTEGFKESHVKLQHQPIAIV
                     GMACRFPGNVSTPDEFWELLARTRTGYTEIPKDRFDSNRFVHPNPGKSGTTNAKGGNFL
                     QTDLKAFDAPFFSFTAQEATGLDPQQRLLLECTFEALESAEIPKHSIVGKDVGCFVGGT
                     FSEYEADLFRDPETMPMHQATDTACSSSMVALHVACQSVRNGESSAAIVGGVHLNMLPE
                     FWISYSMSRLFGEAGRSFAFDQRGTGYGRGEGCGVLVLKTMEQALKDNDPIRAVITGNT
                     GYVEAHGTGTRVGDPIEVGALRAVFGEDRTRRKPLFIGSVKSNIGHLEAAAGIAGVIKT
                     ALMLERGFILPNYDFKHPNEKIPFDEWGLKVPTNQRPWPIGKRWASVNGFGFGGTNAHV
                     VLTKGPFERKKMKDEIDTQAFERLFVLCGNDKATAEQVMKNYGIYLEQRPEVFQVELLN
                     DLAYTLGQRKTHLPWRVAVTASSSVELVEALSSGRCHPVKQDLEAVRLGFIFTGQGAQW
                     WAMGRELYDRYPVYASAIDRADKHLLSLGATFSLLEELQKDEKTTQINSAHLSQPSCTA
                     VQLALVDLLRTWDIAPAAVAGHSSGEIGAAYAARIIDFEDAMTIAYHRGRLIPILKEKY
                     SALSGSMMAVGAGQPDIAPLLERIPSSAGEAKIACINSPNSVTVSGDTDAIVELQKIIE
                     EAYPGMFARKLQVDTAYHSHHMNLVAKEYTESLRSIKPPKPSTSRFYSSLLGRLAKSSE
                     LDASYWVQNLTCPVRFDEAVNNMCQPIDDHKTGVNFLLELGPHLALQGPIKQILKAVGP
                     AASKIAYASALARKKNALETALALAGTLWTKGIALDFGAINFPKAMTKPPASRFTDIHK
                     FQSDQRSDIIGALAMYSNHTEPTWRNIVRLDELPWLRHHQVQGLTIFPISGFVSMALEA
                     ASQKASWDKLEFDTFEKLQAKLSRIASEARDDVQTEGLYERLSKIGVSYGTTFQGLSEC
                     RASKIGSTSQLVLADTATDMPNHYESNYVVHPTMLEQLISSYWPVLDATNGSLDVVHIP
                     SSIGKVTVLAKISETLKVHAGKLQAFCEPRAPLSNVKANRLSMFALVSVDAKEPVVTIE
                     DLATAPILEKDTDTETQSGRELCYKLHWEPALDEQKEESTPKFDAEFVIVHGETELQLS
                     LAVELASALGALTGSTPDTATLSHVDGTNKICVFLTELDLPILSTLGEHTFEALQKLLT
                     SIQGMLWVVKGAYDNAQNPDSNMIAGFSRTLRSEGTLMNFVTLDLDAETELSHAGMIST
                     IIKVLHASLATDRQSEDTEFMERRGSLLTPRIVNDDDMNEYVHQQIEPSSTAAAQFSDL
                     KRPLRAFIATPGALDTVHFEDDQLAHTPLPDDQVEIQVKAIGINSRDAETAMGHLSNDE
                     LGMECSGIVTKVGADVSSVTVGDRVAAITPNGSMSTVARAHDRFLVKLPYHLSFEEAAS
                     FPLAYCTAYHSLVDNAALSEGQSVLIHHAATSVGQAAVTVAHMRGAEVFATVRTAEEKS
                     TLVQFHGIPDERVFYAGSDSFAEFLLDATEGRGVDVVLNNLSEGELLRATWRCVSKFGH
                     FVHVGSSNLRHVAVEKCATVSCVDIFALVQERPQKLQRVFSDVAKLLRFGKVLPLHAAE
                     PHGTAVVVPREDELVMAPRLKENTDILRADATYVLIGGTGGLGRSMAKWMVSKGARNIA
                     LLSRSGAVHGKAKEQVDALNASGANIVIRRCNVADRADVDALLSFGLEGLPPVRGIVHG
                     AMVLHDVLFEKMTFDQYTTVIESKVKGAWNFHHALASTPLDFFVVISSAAGAVGNRGQA
                     AYAAANTFLNGLTQYRAARGLPASSIDLTAVSDAGYLAEDAEKAAEVARNLGSDTICEA
                     EVLALISAAITGKMASTCNHHAITGMRITATMRPFWSTDSKFKHLLSVAEAEAAAMSSS
                     GPVAISWSAAFKTAAGASRAEAEEVVCSGLVEKIAEVVGMEKEELDVTRPLSNYPLDSL
                     TAIEVRNFITRMFEANLQVLELLAQGSIQGLAKAVLPIVADWRHTIYSSQILESSIHYT
                     TSLLIPKFTLPKSNLSHLLFKPHHTTPNPPQSLPPLPPDPILIPIHPQPHPPALPPLPP
                     PHHPQSHLYMQQLPRHQPLHIPSPPLLHLAQRVIDLSQVKHAFPPLHRRPRNQPAQLRE
                     FITLAKRDLCVDCVEAGR"
     PFAM_domain     20295..20693
                     /aSDomain="ketoacyl-synt"
                     /aSTool="clusterhmmer"
                     /database="32.0"
                     /db_xref="PF00109.26"
                     /description="Beta-ketoacyl synthase, N-terminal domain"
                     /detection="hmmscan"
                     /domain_id="clusterhmmer_input.path1.gene300_0023"
                     /evalue="7.40E-32"
                     /label="input.path1.gene300"
                     /locus_tag="input.path1.gene300"
                     /protein_end="231"
                     /protein_start="98"
                     /score="110.9"
                     /tool="antismash"
                     /translation="QPIAIVGMACRFPGNVSTPDEFWELLARTRTGYTEIPKDRFDSNR
                     FVHPNPGKSGTTNAKGGNFLQTDLKAFDAPFFSFTAQEATGLDPQQRLLLECTFEALES
                     AEIPKHSIVGKDVGCFVGGTFSEYEADLF"
     aSDomain        join(20301..20730,20850..20988,21037..21182,21338..21708)
                     /ASF="found active site cysteine: True, scaffold matched
                     GSSS: False"
                     /ASF="found active site histidines: True"
                     /aSDomain="PKS_KS"
                     /aSTool="nrps_pks_domains"
                     /database="nrpspksdomains.hmm"
                     /detection="hmmscan"
                     /domain_id="nrpspksdomains_input.path1.gene300_PKS_KS.1"
                     /evalue="2.40E-52"
                     /label="input.path1.gene300_PKS_KS.1"
                     /locus_tag="input.path1.gene300"
                     /protein_end="462"
                     /protein_start="100"
                     /score="170.0"
                     /tool="antismash"
                     /translation="IAIVGMACRFPGNVSTPDEFWELLARTRTGYTEIPKDRFDSNRFV
                     HPNPGKSGTTNAKGGNFLQTDLKAFDAPFFSFTAQEATGLDPQQRLLLECTFEALESAE
                     IPKHSIVGKDVGCFVGGTFSEYEADLFRDPETMPMHQATDTACSSSMVALHVACQSVRN
                     GESSAAIVGGVHLNMLPEFWISYSMSRLFGEAGRSFAFDQRGTGYGRGEGCGVLVLKTM
                     EQALKDNDPIRAVITGNTGYVEAHGTGTRVGDPIEVGALRAVFGEDRTRRKPLFIGSVK
                     SNIGHLEAAAGIAGVIKTALMLERGFILPNYDFKHPNEKIPFDEWGLKVPTNQRPWPIG
                     KRWASVNGFGFGGTNAHVVLTK"
     aSModule        20301..27362
                     /complete
                     /domains="nrpspksdomains_input.path1.gene300_PKS_KS.1"
                     /domains="nrpspksdomains_input.path1.gene300_PKS_AT.1"
                     /domains="nrpspksdomains_input.path1.gene300_PKS_ER.1"
                     /domains="nrpspksdomains_input.path1.gene300_PKS_KR.1"
                     /domains="nrpspksdomains_input.path1.gene300_PKS_PP.1"
                     /iterative
                     /locus_tags="input.path1.gene300"
                     /monomer_pairings="pk -> pk"
                     /tool="antismash"
                     /type="pks"
     PFAM_domain     join(20721..20730,20850..20988,21037..21142)
                     /aSDomain="ketoacyl-synt"
                     /aSTool="clusterhmmer"
                     /database="32.0"
                     /db_xref="PF00109.26"
                     /description="Beta-ketoacyl synthase, N-terminal domain"
                     /detection="hmmscan"
                     /domain_id="clusterhmmer_input.path1.gene300_0024"
                     /evalue="4.20E-24"
                     /label="input.path1.gene300"
                     /locus_tag="input.path1.gene300"
                     /protein_end="325"
                     /protein_start="240"
                     /score="85.5"
                     /tool="antismash"
                     /translation="QATDTACSSSMVALHVACQSVRNGESSAAIVGGVHLNMLPEFWIS
                     YSMSRLFGEAGRSFAFDQRGTGYGRGEGCGVLVLKTMEQA"
     CDS_motif       join(20724..20730,20850..20878)
                     /aSTool="nrps_pks_domains"
                     /database="abmotifs"
                     /detection="hmmscan"
                     /domain_id="nrpspksmotif_input.path1.gene300_0001"
                     /evalue="3.70E-03"
                     /label="PKSI-KS_m3"
                     /locus_tag="input.path1.gene300"
                     /protein_end="253"
                     /protein_start="241"
                     /score="10.0"
                     /tool="antismash"
                     /translation="ATDTACSSSMVA"
     PFAM_domain     join(21182,21338..21564)
                     /aSDomain="Ketoacyl-synt_C"
                     /aSTool="clusterhmmer"
                     /database="32.0"
                     /db_xref="PF02801.22"
                     /description="Beta-ketoacyl synthase, C-terminal domain"
                     /detection="hmmscan"
                     /domain_id="clusterhmmer_input.path1.gene300_0025"
                     /evalue="2.30E-27"
                     /label="input.path1.gene300"
                     /locus_tag="input.path1.gene300"
                     /protein_end="414"
                     /protein_start="338"
                     /score="95.4"
                     /tool="antismash"
                     /translation="NTGYVEAHGTGTRVGDPIEVGALRAVFGEDRTRRKPLFIGSVKSN
                     IGHLEAAAGIAGVIKTALMLERGFILPNYDF"
     CDS_motif       21346..21393
                     /aSTool="nrps_pks_domains"
                     /database="abmotifs"
                     /detection="hmmscan"
                     /domain_id="nrpspksmotif_input.path1.gene300_0002"
                     /evalue="1.10E-04"
                     /label="PKSI-KS_m5"
                     /locus_tag="input.path1.gene300"
                     /protein_end="357"
                     /protein_start="341"
                     /score="14.1"
                     /tool="antismash"
                     /translation="YVEAHGTGTRVGDPIE"
     CDS_motif       21454..21498
                     /aSTool="nrps_pks_domains"
                     /database="abmotifs"
                     /detection="hmmscan"
                     /domain_id="nrpspksmotif_input.path1.gene300_0003"
                     /evalue="3.90E-04"
                     /label="PKSI-KS_m6"
                     /locus_tag="input.path1.gene300"
                     /protein_end="392"
                     /protein_start="377"
                     /score="12.7"
                     /tool="antismash"
                     /translation="GSVKSNIGHLEAAAG"
     PFAM_domain     21571..21921
                     /aSDomain="KAsynt_C_assoc"
                     /aSTool="clusterhmmer"
                     /database="32.0"
                     /db_xref="PF16197.5"
                     /description="Ketoacyl-synthetase C-terminal extension"
                     /detection="hmmscan"
                     /domain_id="clusterhmmer_input.path1.gene300_0026"
                     /evalue="4.90E-19"
                     /label="input.path1.gene300"
                     /locus_tag="input.path1.gene300"
                     /protein_end="533"
                     /protein_start="416"
                     /score="68.8"
                     /tool="antismash"
                     /translation="PNEKIPFDEWGLKVPTNQRPWPIGKRWASVNGFGFGGTNAHVVLT
                     KGPFERKKMKDEIDTQAFERLFVLCGNDKATAEQVMKNYGIYLEQRPEVFQVELLNDLA
                     YTLGQRKTHLPWR"
     CDS_motif       join(22021..22039,22097..22131)
                     /aSTool="nrps_pks_domains"
                     /database="abmotifs"
                     /detection="hmmscan"
                     /domain_id="nrpspksmotif_input.path1.gene300_0004"
                     /evalue="9.90E-06"
                     /label="PKSI-AT-mM_m1"
                     /locus_tag="input.path1.gene300"
                     /protein_end="584"
                     /protein_start="566"
                     /score="17.9"
                     /tool="antismash"
                     /translation="FIFTGQGAQWWAMGRELY"
     PFAM_domain     join(22021..22039,22097..22641,22699..23040,23095..23199)
                     /aSDomain="Acyl_transf_1"
                     /aSTool="clusterhmmer"
                     /database="32.0"
                     /db_xref="PF00698.21"
                     /description="Acyl transferase domain"
                     /detection="hmmscan"
                     /domain_id="clusterhmmer_input.path1.gene300_0027"
                     /evalue="5.20E-49"
                     /label="input.path1.gene300"
                     /locus_tag="input.path1.gene300"
                     /protein_end="903"
                     /protein_start="566"
                     /score="167.5"
                     /tool="antismash"
                     /translation="FIFTGQGAQWWAMGRELYDRYPVYASAIDRADKHLLSLGATFSLL
                     EELQKDEKTTQINSAHLSQPSCTAVQLALVDLLRTWDIAPAAVAGHSSGEIGAAYAARI
                     IDFEDAMTIAYHRGRLIPILKEKYSALSGSMMAVGAGQPDIAPLLERIPSSAGEAKIAC
                     INSPNSVTVSGDTDAIVELQKIIEEAYPGMFARKLQVDTAYHSHHMNLVAKEYTESLRS
                     IKPPKPSTSRFYSSLLGRLAKSSELDASYWVQNLTCPVRFDEAVNNMCQPIDDHKTGVN
                     FLLELGPHLALQGPIKQILKAVGPAASKIAYASALARKKNALETALALAGTLWTKG"
     aSDomain        join(22024..22039,22097..22641,22699..23040,23095..23142)
                     /ASF="Neither malonyl-CoA or methylmalonyl-CoA specific"
                     /ASF="found active site serine: True, scaffold matched
                     GHGE: True"
                     /aSDomain="PKS_AT"
                     /aSTool="nrps_pks_domains"
                     /database="nrpspksdomains.hmm"
                     /detection="hmmscan"
                     /domain_id="nrpspksdomains_input.path1.gene300_PKS_AT.1"
                     /evalue="1.70E-99"
                     /label="input.path1.gene300_PKS_AT.1"
                     /locus_tag="input.path1.gene300"
                     /protein_end="884"
                     /protein_start="567"
                     /score="324.7"
                     /specificity="consensus: pk"
                     /specificity="PKS signature: Malonyl-CoA"
                     /specificity="Minowa: mxmal"
                     /tool="antismash"
                     /translation="IFTGQGAQWWAMGRELYDRYPVYASAIDRADKHLLSLGATFSLLE
                     ELQKDEKTTQINSAHLSQPSCTAVQLALVDLLRTWDIAPAAVAGHSSGEIGAAYAARII
                     DFEDAMTIAYHRGRLIPILKEKYSALSGSMMAVGAGQPDIAPLLERIPSSAGEAKIACI
                     NSPNSVTVSGDTDAIVELQKIIEEAYPGMFARKLQVDTAYHSHHMNLVAKEYTESLRSI
                     KPPKPSTSRFYSSLLGRLAKSSELDASYWVQNLTCPVRFDEAVNNMCQPIDDHKTGVNF
                     LLELGPHLALQGPIKQILKAVGPAASKIAYASALAR"
     CDS_motif       22324..22440
                     /aSTool="nrps_pks_domains"
                     /database="abmotifs"
                     /detection="hmmscan"
                     /domain_id="nrpspksmotif_input.path1.gene300_0005"
                     /evalue="4.90E-11"
                     /label="PKSI-AT-M_m3"
                     /locus_tag="input.path1.gene300"
                     /protein_end="687"
                     /protein_start="648"
                     /score="34.6"
                     /tool="antismash"
                     /translation="IAPAAVAGHSSGEIGAAYAARIIDFEDAMTIAYHRGRLI"
     CDS_motif       22873..22920
                     /aSTool="nrps_pks_domains"
                     /database="abmotifs"
                     /detection="hmmscan"
                     /domain_id="nrpspksmotif_input.path1.gene300_0006"
                     /evalue="6.60E-05"
                     /label="PKSI-AT-mM_m8"
                     /locus_tag="input.path1.gene300"
                     /protein_end="828"
                     /protein_start="812"
                     /score="15.1"
                     /tool="antismash"
                     /translation="LDASYWVQNLTCPVRF"
     PFAM_domain     23368..23532
                     /aSDomain="PS-DH"
                     /aSTool="clusterhmmer"
                     /database="32.0"
                     /db_xref="PF14765.6"
                     /description="Polyketide synthase dehydratase"
                     /detection="hmmscan"
                     /domain_id="clusterhmmer_input.path1.gene300_0028"
                     /evalue="7.30E-13"
                     /label="input.path1.gene300"
                     /locus_tag="input.path1.gene300"
                     /protein_end="995"
                     /protein_start="940"
                     /score="48.4"
                     /tool="antismash"
                     /translation="GALAMYSNHTEPTWRNIVRLDELPWLRHHQVQGLTIFPISGFVSM
                     ALEAASQKAS"
     CDS_motif       23440..23517
                     /aSTool="nrps_pks_domains"
                     /database="abmotifs"
                     /detection="hmmscan"
                     /domain_id="nrpspksmotif_input.path1.gene300_0007"
                     /evalue="3.80E-09"
                     /label="PKSI-DH_m2"
                     /locus_tag="input.path1.gene300"
                     /protein_end="990"
                     /protein_start="964"
                     /score="29.0"
                     /tool="antismash"
                     /translation="WLRHHQVQGLTIFPISGFVSMALEAA"
     PFAM_domain     23833..24291
                     /aSDomain="PS-DH"
                     /aSTool="clusterhmmer"
                     /database="32.0"
                     /db_xref="PF14765.6"
                     /description="Polyketide synthase dehydratase"
                     /detection="hmmscan"
                     /domain_id="clusterhmmer_input.path1.gene300_0029"
                     /evalue="7.90E-12"
                     /label="input.path1.gene300"
                     /locus_tag="input.path1.gene300"
                     /protein_end="1169"
                     /protein_start="1016"
                     /score="45.0"
                     /tool="antismash"
                     /translation="EARDDVQTEGLYERLSKIGVSYGTTFQGLSECRASKIGSTSQLVL
                     ADTATDMPNHYESNYVVHPTMLEQLISSYWPVLDATNGSLDVVHIPSSIGKVTVLAKIS
                     ETLKVHAGKLQAFCEPRAPLSNVKANRLSMFALVSVDAKEPVVTIEDLA"
     aSDomain        join(25024..25858,25913..25926)
                     /ASF="ER domain putatively catalyzing 2R-configuration
                     product formation"
                     /aSDomain="PKS_ER"
                     /aSTool="nrps_pks_domains"
                     /database="nrpspksdomains.hmm"
                     /detection="hmmscan"
                     /domain_id="nrpspksdomains_input.path1.gene300_PKS_ER.1"
                     /evalue="3.50E-88"
                     /label="input.path1.gene300_PKS_ER.1"
                     /locus_tag="input.path1.gene300"
                     /protein_end="1696"
                     /protein_start="1413"
                     /score="287.5"
                     /tool="antismash"
                     /translation="GALDTVHFEDDQLAHTPLPDDQVEIQVKAIGINSRDAETAMGHLS
                     NDELGMECSGIVTKVGADVSSVTVGDRVAAITPNGSMSTVARAHDRFLVKLPYHLSFEE
                     AASFPLAYCTAYHSLVDNAALSEGQSVLIHHAATSVGQAAVTVAHMRGAEVFATVRTAE
                     EKSTLVQFHGIPDERVFYAGSDSFAEFLLDATEGRGVDVVLNNLSEGELLRATWRCVSK
                     FGHFVHVGSSNLRHVAVEKCATVSCVDIFALVQERPQKLQRVFSDVAKLLRFGKVLPLH
                     AA"
     PFAM_domain     25084..25248
                     /aSDomain="ADH_N"
                     /aSTool="clusterhmmer"
                     /database="32.0"
                     /db_xref="PF08240.12"
                     /db_xref="GO:0055114"
                     /description="Alcohol dehydrogenase GroES-like domain"
                     /detection="hmmscan"
                     /domain_id="clusterhmmer_input.path1.gene300_0030"
                     /evalue="5.00E-06"
                     /gene_ontologies="GO:0055114: oxidation-reduction process"
                     /label="input.path1.gene300"
                     /locus_tag="input.path1.gene300"
                     /protein_end="1488"
                     /protein_start="1433"
                     /score="26.4"
                     /tool="antismash"
                     /translation="DQVEIQVKAIGINSRDAETAMGHLSNDELGMECSGIVTKVGADVS
                     SVTVGDRVAA"
     CDS_motif       25168..25206
                     /aSTool="nrps_pks_domains"
                     /database="abmotifs"
                     /detection="hmmscan"
                     /domain_id="nrpspksmotif_input.path1.gene300_0008"
                     /evalue="4.50E-05"
                     /label="PKSI-ER_m2"
                     /locus_tag="input.path1.gene300"
                     /protein_end="1474"
                     /protein_start="1461"
                     /score="16.1"
                     /tool="antismash"
                     /translation="LGMECSGIVTKVG"
     CDS_motif       25336..25380
                     /aSTool="nrps_pks_domains"
                     /database="abmotifs"
                     /detection="hmmscan"
                     /domain_id="nrpspksmotif_input.path1.gene300_0009"
                     /evalue="1.00E-04"
                     /label="PKSI-ER_m4"
                     /locus_tag="input.path1.gene300"
                     /protein_end="1532"
                     /protein_start="1517"
                     /score="15.6"
                     /tool="antismash"
                     /translation="AASFPLAYCTAYHSL"
     CDS_motif       25405..25467
                     /aSTool="nrps_pks_domains"
                     /database="abmotifs"
                     /detection="hmmscan"
                     /domain_id="nrpspksmotif_input.path1.gene300_0010"
                     /evalue="3.20E-07"
                     /label="PKSI-ER_m5"
                     /locus_tag="input.path1.gene300"
                     /protein_end="1561"
                     /protein_start="1540"
                     /score="22.8"
                     /tool="antismash"
                     /translation="GQSVLIHHAATSVGQAAVTVA"
     PFAM_domain     25441..25719
                     /aSDomain="ADH_zinc_N"
                     /aSTool="clusterhmmer"
                     /database="32.0"
                     /db_xref="PF00107.26"
                     /db_xref="GO:0055114"
                     /description="Zinc-binding dehydrogenase"
                     /detection="hmmscan"
                     /domain_id="clusterhmmer_input.path1.gene300_0031"
                     /evalue="6.10E-09"
                     /gene_ontologies="GO:0055114: oxidation-reduction process"
                     /label="input.path1.gene300"
                     /locus_tag="input.path1.gene300"
                     /protein_end="1645"
                     /protein_start="1552"
                     /score="35.9"
                     /tool="antismash"
                     /translation="VGQAAVTVAHMRGAEVFATVRTAEEKSTLVQFHGIPDERVFYAGS
                     DSFAEFLLDATEGRGVDVVLNNLSEGELLRATWRCVSKFGHFVHVGSS"
     CDS_motif       25477..25527
                     /aSTool="nrps_pks_domains"
                     /database="abmotifs"
                     /detection="hmmscan"
                     /domain_id="nrpspksmotif_input.path1.gene300_0011"
                     /evalue="1.90E-04"
                     /label="PKSI-ER_m6"
                     /locus_tag="input.path1.gene300"
                     /protein_end="1581"
                     /protein_start="1564"
                     /score="14.2"
                     /tool="antismash"
                     /translation="GAEVFATVRTAEEKSTL"
     CDS_motif       25606..25644
                     /aSTool="nrps_pks_domains"
                     /database="abmotifs"
                     /detection="hmmscan"
                     /domain_id="nrpspksmotif_input.path1.gene300_0012"
                     /evalue="1.50E-04"
                     /label="PKSI-ER_m7"
                     /locus_tag="input.path1.gene300"
                     /protein_end="1620"
                     /protein_start="1607"
                     /score="14.3"
                     /tool="antismash"
                     /translation="TEGRGVDVVLNNL"
     aSDomain        join(26071..26349,26401..26655)
                     /ASF="KR domain putatively catalyzing D-configuration
                     product formation"
                     /ASF="catalytic triad S,Y,N inconclusive"
                     /aSDomain="PKS_KR"
                     /aSTool="nrps_pks_domains"
                     /database="nrpspksdomains.hmm"
                     /detection="hmmscan"
                     /domain_id="nrpspksdomains_input.path1.gene300_PKS_KR.1"
                     /evalue="4.50E-56"
                     /label="input.path1.gene300_PKS_KR.1"
                     /locus_tag="input.path1.gene300"
                     /protein_end="1905"
                     /protein_start="1727"
                     /score="181.4"
                     /specificity="KR activity: active"
                     /specificity="KR stereochemistry: (unknown)"
                     /tool="antismash"
                     /translation="ATYVLIGGTGGLGRSMAKWMVSKGARNIALLSRSGAVHGKAKEQV
                     DALNASGANIVIRRCNVADRADVDALLSFGLEGLPPVRGIVHGAMVLHDVLFEKMTFDQ
                     YTTVIESKVKGAWNFHHALASTPLDFFVVISSAAGAVGNRGQAAYAAANTFLNGLTQYR
                     AARGLPASSIDLTAV"
     PFAM_domain     join(26071..26349,26401..26658)
                     /aSDomain="KR"
                     /aSTool="clusterhmmer"
                     /database="32.0"
                     /db_xref="PF08659.10"
                     /description="KR domain"
                     /detection="hmmscan"
                     /domain_id="clusterhmmer_input.path1.gene300_0032"
                     /evalue="3.40E-61"
                     /label="input.path1.gene300"
                     /locus_tag="input.path1.gene300"
                     /protein_end="1906"
                     /protein_start="1727"
                     /score="206.3"
                     /tool="antismash"
                     /translation="ATYVLIGGTGGLGRSMAKWMVSKGARNIALLSRSGAVHGKAKEQV
                     DALNASGANIVIRRCNVADRADVDALLSFGLEGLPPVRGIVHGAMVLHDVLFEKMTFDQ
                     YTTVIESKVKGAWNFHHALASTPLDFFVVISSAAGAVGNRGQAAYAAANTFLNGLTQYR
                     AARGLPASSIDLTAVS"
     CDS_motif       26074..26172
                     /aSTool="nrps_pks_domains"
                     /database="abmotifs"
                     /detection="hmmscan"
                     /domain_id="nrpspksmotif_input.path1.gene300_0013"
                     /evalue="7.10E-18"
                     /label="PKSI-KR_m1"
                     /locus_tag="input.path1.gene300"
                     /protein_end="1761"
                     /protein_start="1728"
                     /score="57.1"
                     /tool="antismash"
                     /translation="TYVLIGGTGGLGRSMAKWMVSKGARNIALLSRS"
     CDS_motif       26503..26610
                     /aSTool="nrps_pks_domains"
                     /database="abmotifs"
                     /detection="hmmscan"
                     /domain_id="nrpspksmotif_input.path1.gene300_0014"
                     /evalue="1.60E-18"
                     /label="PKSI-KR_m4"
                     /locus_tag="input.path1.gene300"
                     /protein_end="1890"
                     /protein_start="1854"
                     /score="59.2"
                     /tool="antismash"
                     /translation="LDFFVVISSAAGAVGNRGQAAYAAANTFLNGLTQYR"
     aSDomain        join(26959..27197,27362)
                     /aSDomain="PKS_PP"
                     /aSTool="nrps_pks_domains"
                     /database="nrpspksdomains.hmm"
                     /detection="hmmscan"
                     /domain_id="nrpspksdomains_input.path1.gene300_PKS_PP.1"
                     /evalue="5.60E-12"
                     /label="input.path1.gene300_PKS_PP.1"
                     /locus_tag="input.path1.gene300"
                     /protein_end="2086"
                     /protein_start="2006"
                     /score="37.7"
                     /tool="antismash"
                     /translation="AGASRAEAEEVVCSGLVEKIAEVVGMEKEELDVTRPLSNYPLDSL
                     TAIEVRNFITRMFEANLQVLELLAQGSIQGLAKAV"
     PFAM_domain     join(27004..27197,27362)
                     /aSDomain="PP-binding"
                     /aSTool="clusterhmmer"
                     /database="32.0"
                     /db_xref="PF00550.25"
                     /description="Phosphopantetheine attachment site"
                     /detection="hmmscan"
                     /domain_id="clusterhmmer_input.path1.gene300_0033"
                     /evalue="5.90E-06"
                     /label="input.path1.gene300"
                     /locus_tag="input.path1.gene300"
                     /protein_end="2086"
                     /protein_start="2021"
                     /score="26.5"
                     /tool="antismash"
                     /translation="LVEKIAEVVGMEKEELDVTRPLSNYPLDSLTAIEVRNFITRMFEA
                     NLQVLELLAQGSIQGLAKAV"
     CDS             complement(join(28057..28082,28156..28235,29364..29708,
                     29774..29961))
                     /Name="input.path1.gene301"
                     /gene="input.path1.gene301"
                     /source="GlimmerHMM"
                     /transl_table=1
                     /translation="MSLLFALTTLIATAATECTRDFLQSRADAYIAAQRTGNPSFFTQY
                     AGPNFTYVENNVALSPNSSNITLTYPLHLDYNYTLLDPTLCATFTELLSASDPHPYGIH
                     TRIEYNPTTLTPTLLESVVTDRGDWLFNATTALHWITLESWPPLPPSARSPRAYLQHIG
                     DLYFDRFANASVVIPSTRADLARGHPCAPTGSKPCLHALPAHPAPPSQI"
     CDS             join(31740..32571,32607..33109)
                     /Name="input.path1.gene302"
                     /gene="input.path1.gene302"
                     /source="GlimmerHMM"
                     /transl_table=1
                     /translation="MAKFPELASTMAKSPERKTRNARVSKAPRKERDPRKEGLTMLDIP
                     AHCAHAIIEKLKRMGYNVYRTHAALLMDTEMSGTDESELTEDEPVNFSYDEDIEMFNMD
                     FAQRPPVKADVVAKEDIVMPDQPQSPIYDEKMELDSPRPKQSHISFVRGQTLSATMSLG
                     TATQMWHNINNQDNVNVATPGQFIQHRALPTAAAAAAQNHWASYQYQGSNADITMGEAS
                     NANIQAPAAPHWGFSIHWGSNSGFNAGATVNAPAPYPADNDVAMRGLSPPRVSLPTPAD
                     QDVEMGLEDAPHGLSTQWPAAAHGFPATGSADSGVKIKVEEPEDLPASQWAAPAQASST
                     AAPTGLQLQGFGQSQAYSQPSSTLASLFPTAQPSGANAGAASSAQPVIKEEEEEEYDPE
                     WLSSGLDANASSQSSGGDQLFPTFAAPAPAAQQYSFDEDADMSDY"
     CDS             join(35765..35984,36105..36253)
                     /Name="input.path1.gene303"
                     /gene="input.path1.gene303"
                     /source="GlimmerHMM"
                     /transl_table=1
                     /translation="MKPRSPSEFSTFGGQSDFLIGGLASGSQGCVAAFSNVFPKTIMHI
                     YNLYTQGKTEEALALHRKAALAESPVKAVSQFSAVDAGIESTEEKLFPRRPYLPVGDAV
                     KENVKKVMAEVAAIERSL"
     PFAM_domain     join(35780..35984,36105..36220)
                     /aSDomain="DHDPS"
                     /aSTool="clusterhmmer"
                     /database="32.0"
                     /db_xref="PF00701.22"
                     /db_xref="GO:0016829"
                     /description="Dihydrodipicolinate synthetase family"
                     /detection="hmmscan"
                     /domain_id="clusterhmmer_input.path1.gene303_0034"
                     /evalue="1.00E-08"
                     /gene_ontologies="GO:0016829: lyase activity"
                     /label="input.path1.gene303"
                     /locus_tag="input.path1.gene303"
                     /protein_end="112"
                     /protein_start="5"
                     /score="34.3"
                     /tool="antismash"
                     /translation="PSEFSTFGGQSDFLIGGLASGSQGCVAAFSNVFPKTIMHIYNLYT
                     QGKTEEALALHRKAALAESPVKAVSQFSAVDAGIESTEEKLFPRRPYLPVGDAVKENVK
                     KVM"
     CDS             complement(join(36500..36715,36840..37592,37648..37791))
                     /Name="input.path1.gene304"
                     /gene="input.path1.gene304"
                     /phase="0"
                     /source="GlimmerHMM"
                     /transl_table=1
                     /translation="MAMPAAIRSIEPAWSDCSLSYFGLDDPPIALTSVGNFLSTSTSVP
                     AVPIRRRRRQAPRQQDRRRLATSRQMILPAILKIHPVILKTRLAILKTPLATLKIHPAI
                     PRIPQAIQTTLQLPQQPSKHTHPPRKCPTPTNPHAQPPNNPPNNPPSNNPGPITITNAP
                     IGPIVVDPTSGIIINPGTTIRPSPNAPPLVIGDTTISVGPTGIIIEDPTATRTIPIQPG
                     GSSTTITAGGSTIIAGPSGVIVAPGTTLQPGGAPVTISGTTISAGPSGIVIIDGSGTQT
                     VALPTGAGGTITVGGSTIYDYGAGGWLGWQQCCDADAGEWRCGYGDELEWAGCHRWSYV
                     DVGWAECDVVWRGCGEFGAGRRGGGDGVEG"
     CDS             join(41474..41564,41589..42085,42138..42143)
                     /Name="input.path1.gene305"
                     /gene="input.path1.gene305"
                     /source="GlimmerHMM"
                     /transl_table=1
                     /translation="MADIYAHSYITFAATNSMDSKGGLCNPLPRADGPFKVRILQEYNS
                     SPYRSSMPLMQRAWFFQEQILAPRIVYFAQYELFWKNVNTTICECCELDKELPPLGDSN
                     PHHLQNLNNYERMTWWHNTVEAYTKLRLTFEYDIFPALQGIAHITQQTRKCDYYAGLWA
                     DTFVQDMLWIAIRPGKRPSSNTYRAPTWSWASIF"
     CDS             join(42383..42510,42540..42570)
                     /Name="input.path1.gene306"
                     /gene="input.path1.gene306"
                     /source="GlimmerHMM"
                     /transl_table=1
                     /translation="MVFLLYRCIDEQKRIYERVGLWQVEDPDQGGLPDLLEMEITVVKM
                     QDISSKQ"
     PFAM_domain     43626..44315
                     /aSDomain="BNR_4"
                     /aSTool="clusterhmmer"
                     /database="32.0"
                     /db_xref="PF15892.5"
                     /description="BNR repeat-containing family member"
                     /detection="hmmscan"
                     /domain_id="clusterhmmer_input.path1.gene307_0035"
                     /evalue="1.10E-55"
                     /label="input.path1.gene307"
                     /locus_tag="input.path1.gene307"
                     /protein_end="230"
                     /protein_start="0"
                     /score="188.9"
                     /tool="antismash"
                     /translation="MGISGDGKIHLSFDHHDVPLNYRVSTSGIAKSVPSDWTMATFGGS
                     VQHSLPGSTGPWTPLTYPRFERLAGGDMLMEFRIGQSGAGDSYIHRYSSASGSWSALGK
                     YLQGQDNNAYINGFTSSLGKLYASWTVRETPDASTNHDFYFALSEDDGKTWKATTGTTV
                     SKPITPSTAGIKVFTISQNMQIMNQEAQTADDKGRFHSLMRDNTTGTARFYHYLRTASG
                     TFTKTAIN"
     CDS             join(43626..44442,44770..44798,44868..44954)
                     /Name="input.path1.gene307"
                     /gene="input.path1.gene307"
                     /source="GlimmerHMM"
                     /transl_table=1
                     /translation="MGISGDGKIHLSFDHHDVPLNYRVSTSGIAKSVPSDWTMATFGGS
                     VQHSLPGSTGPWTPLTYPRFERLAGGDMLMEFRIGQSGAGDSYIHRYSSASGSWSALGK
                     YLQGQDNNAYINGFTSSLGKLYASWTVRETPDASTNHDFYFALSEDDGKTWKATTGTTV
                     SKPITPSTAGIKVFTISQNMQIMNQEAQTADDKGRFHSLMRDNTTGTARFYHYLRTASG
                     TFTKTAINAPGLSNPPYLAYRGKLAAKGDTLIAILPDAPKNTTTLYGATAAHTFSIDRT
                     VVFTRGRLSDTHRSTLAKNLYPSGCADPQ"
ORIGIN
        1 ctttccaaaa acttggcaag gaatcgaaga gcggagctta tgcattcttc atcgatggca
       61 tcgatgaatt tgctgggaac taccgagagg gaatatcatt cattaaaaac ctggctgaaa
      121 gctcgaatat caagctactt gtttcaagca gacctattta tgcttgcgag gcagcgttcg
      181 catcgaagcc caagcttgca ctacaggatc acacagaaca cgatatagac gtatatatca
      241 cacatacact acgatcgcag ccttatgtta tcgaaaaaga gattgaagaa gataccgtgt
      301 ctcgtatgat tggtgatctg aagaagaagg ctgaaggtgt ttttctatgg gttgtactcg
      361 cttgtcgcac cttagttgat ggtttccaag cttacgacag ccttgaagag cttcaaagaa
      421 gggttgaaga acttccagtt gaattagaag acctatttcg ccacatattg gggaaaatac
      481 cgcctagatt ccttagtcac acagctaaac ttttacgcat atgttggacc agccgccaaa
      541 ctcctgaact gcccttcttg aaaatatggg tctctgcatt gggcttgacg attgttgatg
      601 aacaaaattt caagaacgac gcttttcgta gtttcacaga gtgctcactg gacgagaaaa
      661 gacgcaaaat ttccagattg aaaggccgtt tgacaagtcg ttgtatgggt ctcttggaaa
      721 tccatggaat ctcccgagga attaacactt tggacgataa tcaaatcgat caactttcag
      781 tggaatttat gcaccgaacg gtattcgaat ttctcagcaa acccggtgta tgggacatag
      841 catccctcga tttccatgat caagactttg acgccatgaa catgttgtcg tgtatatcgg
      901 cacatgcttt atacctacaa gcaagaccaa tcattcttga tggtaaacgt cacgatgaaa
      961 ttgtcggtga acttgacggt gagcttattt cgcaaaattt cgactatctg aacttcctga
     1021 atgactcagc atctatcaat ttcccatctg ctgtcaagag cttcaccagt gcatttatac
     1081 agtcatgttg ggtgatgaga tgcgatcagc agtctgggtc aattgtggat ccgcacagag
     1141 acatgacaaa tgaaaatagc cgagatagtt cacgttccgc tttccgaatt gacaccacaa
     1201 gttcgaacca aagattggac tacgtttcac aaagccttcc tctggattat gccactttac
     1261 tcatagccat aagtttcaat ttgaatagct atatttctaa acgcgaaatc attgcgttca
     1321 aagaagctcg gacacagttc ctacatccct ttctacagta cccgttgctc tatcatgctc
     1381 ttaagcatct tctagttata caatcaccaa tcctctggga acactatggc ggtttagtga
     1441 acatcggcta tgagttactt cccccagttc gagctattcg tgagcttctt aagtatggat
     1501 gcaaccccaa tgagactttt gcagatagcg aaggggagat aactacaccg tttcgagaat
     1561 ggattaaagc ctatgtttat gaaggagact taaacttgaa cgaaatcgaa cagggatttg
     1621 gtctggagtg ggctgagata gtcttgatga tgttggaagc tagcgcaaac ttcgagccac
     1681 cgaattgcga gagcgttatt ctttcaaaag caggagattg gaaagctact ttgatgtgtt
     1741 caaccgatgt atggcttaga gcatcgactg aaatgtatga ggaagacgag actaggcgca
     1801 ctaaactagt cgaatactgt aacaagatta gacaagcgat atctgaggat aactaaattt
     1861 tcccttgctt ttcatagctg ttggtttatt agacttttag ccgcagaatg cgcgtgttcc
     1921 gctttcttta tattcaaata aacttcctct attagataat aagagttaat aggcctaaaa
     1981 gcttatatta gtaatatttt aatattaaag ttcgctatca gttattccaa gaggaaacaa
     2041 tcttttattc cttattaaat aactcctata atgtttccta taagttcaga acaataatga
     2101 agcggaagag gagatattaa gagaactctt atatatattt agtagtaatg tattaaatct
     2161 tctatgaatt cttaaggctg tgccccttat atcatacact taatgaagta aagcagatct
     2221 ctttagaggt attaaggaaa ggttatctat tataatatat actccacttt cattattata
     2281 gaacatatta taagtacatc aagcttaata aagcctaaga agctgtacta atatttaaaa
     2341 tgcgtaataa acgcatttca aagtggatca taaaatgcat tataaagaca ttgtagcatc
     2401 caataaatta tatcaagtaa gttatttcaa tggagatgaa atccactatt ataacgccca
     2461 aatgtggtat atttctatct aagtttaaat gagtgtgtcc cgtgctcacc tgtacatttg
     2521 taaaatgaaa aaaaaaagat gaaacctgta ttaacacctc caacctgtag attcccctat
     2581 caaacccctt gtaagctact ccgtgtcgct cttgacagct tgagatttgc cttacgagga
     2641 ctagtatttc gcccagttct ttgcactctg cagacaccct ggtctgtagc aaacccattt
     2701 catctctgga accgtgccat ctgcattctt cttctcaccc cggtcctcat cccagacgtc
     2761 gtcatcgccc ttgtaaattt tattacagaa gatttccaag ggcaacgacc ccggaacttc
     2821 gaaactgcac ttctgaaaca gaaactccca attccctacc cacactgaat tccccatttt
     2881 gatactcctc aactccagga aagccctgaa cgcatccccc tcgcattcgt acaacacgct
     2941 gggatccttg ctcttgccgt ctccatgacc gggacagaca tagatgccgt atgttgccgg
     3001 tgccggggag atattgatcc agtagaaccc taaacccttt gttgtgatag tgatcgtgtt
     3061 gttgcatccc tttatcgcac attgaccgaa tgccgcgaga tagtcattca tgtgttcagc
     3121 gagatttttg tcgtagacat atggggttga gtacatctgg ttcatgatgg cacaagcttt
     3181 gcgcctattg tcttcgcggt tcgtttcgga ttgctgcgct tcaggttgct gagaagaagc
     3241 catgctggcg ctagcgtcct ggattctcgt taggaatttg gaatggcagg gatcgtttcg
     3301 actttggtat gaatatgatc aaatcccaaa cttgaaatgg ctgtgatggt attcgtagct
     3361 agtttggcta gctaccgaga aggggatgtt gataggacgc ctgtgaaaga aagaagtggg
     3421 aatgttagta cagtagaagt gcagaagtga gaaataagga tattgatcaa gtacaacagt
     3481 ggaagcgaga tgtaggcagg tgatagagga agaagtctag aagtgagaag tgggaagttt
     3541 ttatattcgc tgggcaaagg atgtgttaca acatggcagc atcgtgactc gattgtactg
     3601 cacaggtgga cacggtctac acatgcagta gagtcaacga aatcgacatg ttccagccat
     3661 ttagattggt tgaaacactt gaaatagtca catctctgca catgacgcgg acgggtcaag
     3721 tagttagtac aattacccca gttaacacag ctaatatagt cagtgcagct gataaagtca
     3781 aagtgtttga aacagtctat atggtcatac agtcacagag tcaaggtagt caacacagtc
     3841 aacagggtac atgtagtcta cacagttgac gcaatccata cagttgtaac aaagggttac
     3901 aatcaccttc caatcattac acagaacttg tttatcaaaa accgatggat catgatcgaa
     3961 acatttccgt gtgcaccgat cactctaata actaatatgt cattttccaa attgcatata
     4021 cctggttaaa ggtctcacag ttctaaaacg tcagtcagcc ggccgtgcca tacacgggag
     4081 actgaaacag caatagtaat atgatgtaaa accccagatg cgcaagtaca aaggaatgtt
     4141 tatatgtata taaaaaaacg ccgtagcaga cgcctacgca agctcaagct aggtatctac
     4201 caaccacata agaaaccaaa aactaaatct ctctctttct ttccctcgaa tttacaacgc
     4261 acaccccatc tacagaatca aagccgcccc gaaaaccacg ctcgcagcga caaggcccaa
     4321 gaaccgcacg ggtacctctg cgaccgacac ggcagctccc tgctcggcac cacccgtcga
     4381 cgcagcaccc gcacccgcac taggcgtgcg cgtaggctgt ccagatcccg gctccgcagt
     4441 ctccttgctg ggctcgccca tccagtggct ggaatcagtg ccgcctagac ccgggccctc
     4501 gcctgcaccc ttgttcatga actcctttgc gccctcgggc atggcaagca gcctggtggt
     4561 agagacctcc cagtcgtcgt ccgccggggg gcacttgctg gccttgccct cctcggtgcg
     4621 ggcaccgccg tcacccgagg ggtccttcgc cttggcgtac gcatccttga gcaacttgaa
     4681 gtcgttgttg ggctggatct tgccgtcctt gatgtcgacg atgccgaagc cgttgggttc
     4741 gacggtatat tcgtaggcga ggccgccgga gtacacactc gacatcttgg tggagaagag
     4801 ggctgcgacc tcgccccact ggcgcttggg ctccgtgcaa ccgtgctcgg acaggaagat
     4861 gggccgcggg aagtccttgt aggtttcgac cttgcggttc cagccggcgc cctcgaaggt
     4921 ctggaggccg tctagcttgt cgcaccagga gtagtcgttg aaggcgaaga agtcggcgcg
     4981 ctcgtcgtcg gtgccgcagt cgaagtagag ggcttgctgc tcgatgacct cggcgacgtc
     5041 ggcggcggag tagccgacgg ggatcttgcg ggcgtggcgg ttggagatgt actgcttcat
     5101 gtcgcgggtg acggccttga tgtagggcgc ggcgttggtg ttgttcttgg cgttgatgac
     5161 ttcgttgccg gagaagaaga gcaggaggtt gttgtagtcg gcgaactggt cgatggtggc
     5221 gaagacagat tggaggtaga catcattgta ggactggtga agggtcgtct cgttttcgcg
     5281 gttgagcgag taggcggggg tgttagcgtc aagggcgagg tagatgccgg catcgtccag
     5341 gatcttcatt ccctcatcgt ggttctcgga attgtcgatg gtgtaaatac gaatagtgtt
     5401 gatgccgaga tcttcaaagt tcttcacatc gcgacgcagg ctcgtcaggt ccagaagggg
     5461 gtccttggca tcagaggcgc cacctgggga tgttagctac aaagggtggg cggaacgagc
     5521 tccaagagcg cgcacctggc tggtaagcga caccgcgcat gtagaaacgc ttatcgccag
     5581 cgtagaaagc attgccgcga acttcgaccg ggggaagctt tcccttgctc tgctgtcgag
     5641 gggtgactcc agcgaaagcg ggcgcgatgg cagcgccgag cgcacaaagc gcgacggatg
     5701 acttcatgac ggaacaaacg aaagatatta aaagtctaag aaaccagata ataacgagtg
     5761 actggtgaaa gtggacagag gaacggggag aggttggaag gggaaatcga cacggggaca
     5821 gatcgggaca tggcggatat ttgaacgtgc agcagcatgg gcaaagcctt ggattcccgg
     5881 gtcttgcatg tggagccgtt aagaaatgcc aaccggtcct agaacctggt gttgtcggct
     5941 tgccaagggc acggggcgtt ggcggccgaa gcgcgtagcg gagcggatca ggggccaaga
     6001 gttccaagag cctgtagtgt gtcgttgagc gacgagcgcg aattgcgcct agcccttggt
     6061 aaggggcacc tcctggacat gtgcgtcaat tttctcgatt tcgggcgagg ctgtgtcgaa
     6121 ggtgggtttc acagtatcgc aggcactttg cttgtatcca agttatgtct cgctgtgcac
     6181 ttcctgggca ggccgcggac aaatgtggtg gttaggcgca gggcggtact tggcgattac
     6241 gcgtgcatgc gtgtaagacg ggctcgaatg ggtcaattgg agctgagtga gcgagctgtc
     6301 acgcccggtt gatacccccg tacctgtaag caagtgcggg atggagttgg cgaaatgggt
     6361 ggtggagctt ctgccgggtt gtctctgagc ccacgggacg ggtccacaag tgccaagacg
     6421 tcacgtgctt gtgatggtat catagtcacg tgctttattg ttccccaggg ccccaaggcg
     6481 aagacactct ggggttccct gtttcacaag cgaaatattt aaaatatatg gatgaacagc
     6541 caatctcatt tgatctgtct gaaagtggtg taagaggttt caacgttgca aacgcttgag
     6601 catccgctgt ttcaaagatg ggggaggtgg taacgagagt ccttcaaacc actttccagc
     6661 cccctctctg caattctcct tccctgggcg tacacaagcc cattttgttt gaaacttagg
     6721 cgacggatga ggaacctccc cgcatagttc gtgttttgct ccgcagaaat cgcattcacc
     6781 tatcttcaaa ttggccacga aagaaggcat gatgaacgcc ccctttcgtg cgtatctgat
     6841 cacttcttca atactgtgga aatactgggc ttcgggctca caccgctctt ctttgggttc
     6901 gttcccatcc accttgggat tgttccgggc gaattgtatc acccggtgtt catttgcatt
     6961 gataagatcc acgagagcac gttctcccat ctcgtaatga atcttgcaaa gtcgaggttt
     7021 accctcagct ccgtctagat taaggaagac tttcgtctca caacggcgtt ggcagccgtt
     7081 gagaaaacaa atgccagctg cgtcggcgat ttggcaagcg acaaaaattg gctcagtatc
     7141 gattcgatgg cagaaggtgt cgaatgctga tttgtgttca gaagaaatct caagccaagg
     7201 tcgatccgtg gaggcgttcg tgtggattga gtttgatgcc atcgttttac gaaagcgctc
     7261 gtgtgaatgg ggttcgatat tttcgtttca ggaaggcgct cgtgtgggta agatttagtg
     7321 ttttcgtttc ggaaaggcgt tcgtgtaggt gaagtttgat gtgatcttgt ggggaagacg
     7381 ttcgtgtggg ttaaatgtga tgggaaaagg tgaaaatctt gataaatgag attgatggtg
     7441 atgctaggag cgtagatgca tcattcctgg aatttatagc tctttagaag caatgagtca
     7501 gttgttgtat ttacgcagct ttctgcaagt gtcaccgttg tgctgtagca atgacactcc
     7561 gttaccgcaa catgtgacag tattcttgga gtcatggaac ctgaaaggta caatcattca
     7621 atttctgact caaaacaacg aacagtcata atcaagttct acacagtcat acacaaggag
     7681 tcaaccactt aagtatcgac tctgacaact gcttgagacc ataaaccaca ctgaagatga
     7741 cgtgtccttc ataaagtaag tatatcagtc gtacatcttg ctcttcaact gtacttctcc
     7801 agcacacatt catccgatat cagttcactc aactgtctaa gtatcttatc cccctatgtc
     7861 atttacacta ctcatttact aaacatcccg tcaaccatac ctcaccgata tacacggcag
     7921 cttctagata tcaatctcag aacaaaggtg cagcatgtac ttcaaagatg tcttcattcc
     7981 atcaaccatc ggatctaagc tttccaatcc tcccaactat gttcccccta aactaagagt
     8041 cacggacaat tttccatgac tccaatgtct acgaagcttt gtcagaacaa ccgctgaatc
     8101 ggccaacaca tggtcttgtt gaacagagag tcgcagatag ctcttcatga ctcaagtatc
     8161 tacaataaca cgtcacatga atctacatcg agagagtcat gaaagcgcgc gaacagtcac
     8221 aaaggtcccc atctattgtc tataagaagc ccaaatttcc ttccacactt cccactgtct
     8281 atcaacaacc aacattcaaa tccattacac ttctgaaatc tttatttccc aaccacccaa
     8341 gcttcaagtt ccacttcttc aaccactatc gacaaattgc cagcctctcg aaccctcttc
     8401 ttccatcctt attttgggaa gaccgaatcc tcgaatcctc gaatcctcga atcctcgaat
     8461 cccacctctc agatcaaata attgctctgc aaacaccgga tcctcgaatc ccacctgtca
     8521 aatcattgct ctgcaaacac cgaatcctca gatcacactt ctcaaaccat tattttacaa
     8581 acaccaaatc ttcgaatccc agtcctcgga accgttatca tgacaccaaa atttcaaaaa
     8641 gaatataagc aatcggagtt cgagttcaag gccgatctaa tcacacacac agcatccaaa
     8701 agaacggaag aggaagtctt cattgaaatg atgaagggcg aaaatccaga agcccttctt
     8761 caattgatcc tgaggaactc gaatacaaat gtgctcgatg ctgagaaagt caagaaaggc
     8821 gatacgtatg gcttcattgc ctacaaggat cagaaagacg agacaggtat ttgtgcggta
     8881 gtcgactgca ctaataccat tgatcgatcg cccacgttcc aggaatggaa taagcccatc
     8941 cccgaatacc atccaatgaa gctgttcgac ttttgccagg aacatggcaa atatatcgga
     9001 tactacatca tcaaagaagc ggaaagtctc agtatcgacg acccgaattc gcttctggga
     9061 tcgaaacatt tttatgacca ccatcaacta ccggagatct atcagacgct ggaacaattt
     9121 ctacacagtg ttcgctttgg agcggacctg atggttcatg ggcgtcatat gagatgtggt
     9181 ggttgcgggt tcgatgatga ggatcaccca aaggcgattt gtatgcgagt cgccaaacga
     9241 gtcgacaaac tagtcgacag gaaatcagtc actttctgga aagagaggta tgtgtgcttg
     9301 gatgaagacc atttcaagag agcaatggat tggcgaggta tcgactagga agatttatgc
     9361 ggggccatgc ctggataatc tttcccagcc atgtaatggg ggcctggatt gcatttattt
     9421 taatgtattc ataaccttgt tggaaatgaa tataatgaat gcatgttgtt gttccctcaa
     9481 atgtatcctg atttgaatgg cactctgaat gtgtaactgt gatactgatg aaggggacaa
     9541 gcttaggacg gctggagtgt agatcaccaa tgaattcttt tagaataaag ataggtaaaa
     9601 cgaagatcat ctcgagagca aggtcgatgc gaagagatga cttttaacaa gaggtattat
     9661 tgagaagggt gtatgattca tcccgaaaaa accgcaaggt tcttgatttc ttttttgacg
     9721 cacagcgaca atgacgttca gcaacccaaa acaagttgaa gggttctgct aaatgaccgc
     9781 catccgagaa aaagttgaac catcagagat tttcattgta cgctgcacac gcgcactgat
     9841 ccttcacacc ctcaccacca ggaccaattc catacaacca acgccacatg tgcaacgaaa
     9901 attcagtatc caaccagaat ccagatcgtt acaaagaaaa cgtttcaatt caacagctta
     9961 ccaactatat acaaccgtcc gtctctttcc cacccatccc tccatctacc tacttaccta
    10021 cctactatcc cacgcaccta cctcttcctc ccaaccatcc acctgccccc ctcaaaagcc
    10081 caccccgcac taggtcccgt cgcctccccc caaccttcca atacttcgcc ctaaccgcca
    10141 aattctccac actaaccaca ttccccttcg catccctctc gaacacaaac tcatccaacg
    10201 gcatactccc atacgtaaca cccgtgaccc caacccaagc cccgcaatcc gtgctccaaa
    10261 gctgctgccc caccgccgga ccccccgtgt cctcgaacac ggccttaaac gcctggcgac
    10321 tcccgcccga agacgtcttg ccgtcgagaa gcgtgtagta cagcctagct tcgggctttt
    10381 taaggagggc gggaggagcc cccgattgca ggacgagtgc catggtgagc atgtcggtgc
    10441 cgtttgagat ccaggtggag atgccgaggc caggtttatt gggcgaggtg gagatttgga
    10501 tggtggagtt tgtgacgttg gcgtcgcgtt ggacgtaggt gccgctgaag gagcggtctg
    10561 cttcgtcgcg ggcgacggcg tcgtaggcgg ggatgaggga ttggccgagg agatcggcgc
    10621 cgtagaagtt gctgagggga gggttgcctg ccatcatgat ggtgaagccg aggttgtagt
    10681 ctttgaggag ggtaatgaag gccgtgtagc ggcggaaggt accggctttg gtgtagacgg
    10741 atagcgtgcg gtggggctgg ttgacgcggt cgagctggat gcgacggatt ccccatgggc
    10801 tgctgacgga tgcaaggaag tctgatgcaa aagtaacggg gttgagccag cggcgggtga
    10861 gggcgggctt gatgatcttg ttggagagga tggccacgcc gagtttggaa aggtcggttg
    10921 cggatgcgta catgttaccg ccgctgagat atcaatcagt atgcgttgaa ggttttgtgt
    10981 tcggagatag actcacggcc ccgcttgacc aagactgaca ctccaatatg tatccttgac
    11041 agtgcctgga attacgccat acttctcggg cggcgtgtcg tagaatgtgc gattaagacc
    11101 tagcggcttg atgatacggc tgttcagaat atcggtgtaa ttctttccac tgatgttctc
    11161 aagtgcataa gcaagtagct ggtatgctac attggaatac gttggggtct gccatggtgc
    11221 gtatgaaggg tacatgatat caagcccctt gaaaaattct atgcacatca gtattttgtg
    11281 gattcaggaa atgctgaaaa gacagatcac ttacgtgctc tcgtgcacaa aggccatgca
    11341 ccacaaggtg gtaatgacga gttggaaagt tcaggcagtc caacctgcca tggcttcggt
    11401 gcatcctcag tttcagtgat ctctccaagg accccatcta agattcacgt cagtcttact
    11461 accctccaac aaggtcataa acattgaagg ccaacttaca gtcacgacca agaccagata
    11521 cctgactcgc caacgaacca atggtgatgt catcccagtc cgtctccttt actggatcaa
    11581 agtccggctg cgtagagcgc cccgcatatt tcgccagctc aggaataaat ttcgtaatcg
    11641 gcgaattcca ataaatatcc cccgcctccg ccaagaaggt caggacggtg aacaccttcg
    11701 tcacactgcc aagccgatac accgtgtccc catccacctt ccgcacaccg gtagtgttct
    11761 tcggcaagtc cttggccgtg cggtgtcgct cccataggat cggagacccg gggttactcg
    11821 agaagatctg cagcgaatag gagaacagat ccacaccagt gatattagta tcatcaatgt
    11881 actggaagac attggtgatg ttctgaatag ccgccttcca gattgggtgc gactcaaggt
    11941 tgtagggagc tgggaattcg gggccgatca gtggacagtt gggggatgcc agcgagagcg
    12001 gcagttgggc gaagggaatg gcgagcgcga gcagcgctgg gagatgccga ctgaacatgg
    12061 cccacatggt atccaaagac cagggaaaga tggggcagcg aggtgacaga tggagctcct
    12121 aaagactgct gatatatagt cgcaatttca acggcgtggg ctaaacaatt aggataattt
    12181 tagcagatga agggaactgc acgattgctc ctggaagcga tcacattgat gttgctgatc
    12241 gatagtagga ggatgatagt cccgtgggat gctgtatgtt agttctctcc atccgtagtg
    12301 gatgtagcgc catactgccc tatccgtgac gtgacgcgtc gggctcctgg gtataaacat
    12361 ggcctagacc tagtcgacat gcgattgaaa ttggacaaga taacaagaat ttgacgaggg
    12421 tgtttatgct agacccacga taaggattgg ctaattgggg tgatccactc gcacccctgt
    12481 gcgatgcggg gagcgttgta ggcaattgct ctcggtacct ggcattttac cgaggagccg
    12541 catcacaggg ccccgcatat gcatgcagcc gtgccaaaat gtgccggggt attgtaaccg
    12601 caaattggcc tgcttgatgg ttgaagattg atatcaaaag ttttgtaaat tggagttgcg
    12661 ggccatacag ccgaggaggt aagggcgttc gaagattcca tagagcacgt gagaaggcgt
    12721 tcaacagata aacatacatt tcggaaatct ttgcatgtga tagcgttccg agtatcttgg
    12781 caaatatctt agaaaacgtg atcgcagatt acacgtgagt agagaagttg tggcctgtgt
    12841 acattgtggc acgaaccttc aaagcatcgc ttgcgcttga cactgtagtt tcattagctc
    12901 gatacatgcc tcgatatggg atcaaactta ccatttgcca ataccaacca cgtcctgcca
    12961 ataggctttg atgattacct ctctctacta tcctgccttc ttgcataaca aaaattatgt
    13021 cagctcgctg cacagtcgca agccgatggg caaccactat catcgtcctc ccattcgcag
    13081 tccgctcaaa aacttcttga acttctcttt ccgtctcgga gtccaagctg ctcgtcgctt
    13141 catccagcag taagacactg gggtctcgaa cgagtgctcg agctattgat aaacgctgtt
    13201 tctggccccc actaagtgca acgccgcctg tcccaatatc cgtctcgtaa ccttgtggaa
    13261 gtgatgcaat gaaatcgtga atgcctgcct ggcgacatgc ttggtgaagt ttgctctccg
    13321 tgatatatcg ttcgtcaaca cccagtaaga tgttcgagcg aatggatcca cggaacagtg
    13381 aaccctcttg agccaccagt gacagctggt cgcggtgtct cctcagggaa atgaatctga
    13441 tatcatccga gttgtagtat atgctaccat gctgaggttg atagaagcgt tccagtaggg
    13501 agatgatagt cgtcttgcct gaaccactag gcccaacaaa ggcagcgaac tggccatgcc
    13561 taatggaaag gttgagtccc ttcagaacag ggttcgatcg ggttggatat gtgaaccaga
    13621 cgtcacggaa tgaaatatca gcaccctttt gtatggtcgt gagcgggatc atataacgac
    13681 tagagaccgc tgtgtctggt cgtgtggggc gtgtggagac tgtcgagtgg ggataggggt
    13741 catccgctct catgtcttgt attcttgttg ctgctgccgt cacttgggca atatctacgg
    13801 gaagtaagta gccggcgcgg cattcaagtg gttcggagct tactcgggcc aaagctgagc
    13861 cactgtccgg cagccatgct accctgcaag acgtgagagg ggattcaggc agatgttggt
    13921 cttgacttac ttgaagtatg gcgtagtaga tgacgaagaa attgaagggc tggtactcga
    13981 gtcgagctag cagagtccct ccataccaga gggcgaaagc catgcatagg agtaccagac
    14041 tatcgcttgc agcgaataga atcatagaat agcgtgcttc gataaatgac ctcctgatat
    14101 gatcgttcaa taacgcttcg tatcttgaac atatggtctt ctccaaagtc agtgcagcaa
    14161 cggtgcgaat agcgcgaata gcctctgtcg cgaactttgc gctttccgcg aaaacttcgt
    14221 tattccgaga ctcaaacttc acttcgtgcc gaactcggta gtagccacac cctaggatga
    14281 tcggcataga tgctgctata acaacaagcg cgaacttcca gccgaaatag acggagattg
    14341 tggtgcaccc aatgacgttg aagatagaga tgaacaccat tgccatgttc ataccaagca
    14401 actgctgaag ctgggtgggg tcggttgcaa gtcttgctgt caacgtgccg acggagttat
    14461 cctcttggtc gaagaacgag attggcttga caacaatgtt gcggaaatac tccttgcgat
    14521 agagggactt agttctctgt tcccagctta gctagcatct tagaaaacgt ttttggggga
    14581 attaccgtcg aaaccatgtt cgaaacccat cctaagacaa agtagcacag gcccacacca
    14641 acagcgacga cgacgagcat gatgcagagg aagctcgtcg atttgcgtaa gtaatccccc
    14701 caatagccga aggatgtgat caatctggcg aagagatacg attgaatagc ataacttgct
    14761 gagatctctc agttagtcga gatggaagaa attgtggggg tggggtgtct cacagccaga
    14821 gcctgcagcc gtcacaagca taacaagata ccagcccaag ttgttcttct gttccatcat
    14881 cagcatacca aagctgcgga agaagtgacc attggcgtca cttttgtctt ccatctctgc
    14941 cactggggtt gttgtcaggt ccgtcggcag cataatatcc atctcagata caatactcgt
    15001 tctcattgag agacgcttct ccgacagaaa cctctcccaa ggcgacacta ccttcttctc
    15061 cttggtttct tgaaaaagct gttgcgcgtg cacaagcttc cagtaagcgc ccgactcgtc
    15121 actcaaaagc gactcatgcg ttccttgttg aacgacctga ccttttgcca gcacgacgat
    15181 attgtccgct cgttggattg tggaaagacg atgtgcaatg acgattgtcg tgcggttgtg
    15241 ggatactttc tccagagctt cctggacgat acgctcactt gctacgtcga gggcgctggt
    15301 ggcttcgtca aagatgagaa ttctggggtt cttgacgatg cttcgcgcga ttgctattcg
    15361 ttggcgttga ccaccgctca gtttgatacc gttatctcct acttgggtgt cgtagccctg
    15421 gtaactttag tatgggcagt caatcagtcc aaggttcact cacttcaggc agcgcagtaa
    15481 tgaagtcatg ggcatatgct tccatgcaag cctcttctat gagatttctc ttatcacttg
    15541 cacacgcata ttcccatttg gtaccgacta gaccaagttc gagattccgg aggatggtgt
    15601 cgttgaacag gaagggatct tgctggacga gaccaatttg cgatctccac catgtcagtt
    15661 cgatatcatg aagattcatt ccttctgtct tgatagtccc atttcgaaag tagagagtct
    15721 gtcgatgtca gatactggtt catcattaga gagaaaagct actgacaaaa ggatctgtgg
    15781 tcatatcacc atcaagctgg taccaccttt gaagtagacc aactatggta ctcttgccgc
    15841 ttccagatgg acccacaatc gcggtcgtct tcccgaatgg aatccgcaag tcaagattcc
    15901 tgagcacctt cacatccggc cttgtaggat atgcgaagtt gaccttctca agaacaagat
    15961 catcgttcat ctgcacctca gatcctttga accccctgtc ttcggtttcg gcgcatctat
    16021 gacagtgaaa aagaccaccg cagcattcaa cgcatgcgac gccgccatca gaggtacagc
    16081 aattgcagga atgtgcgcaa gtacagtcat caccgacatg agcacaatga caagggtctt
    16141 gacgttcgcg aagtgtaacc ctaggtacag tttgactgca aaccagaaac acagcgcgaa
    16201 tgtcgaaaag atcgagaaga aaattggtga atgttgccaa gcggatacca aggacatctt
    16261 gtgccctaac gtggcagacg agtccacgag cctgttatac gcgtctatca ccttgctttc
    16321 agcaccacac gctgcaatca ttctgatcga taggaatgca tcactggcga caccagatgc
    16381 ctctttgtcg acgtcttgga tctgttggaa ttttctgaca gcgatgggcg tcatggccat
    16441 gtagcagata gcgatcatga caaggccgga gctggtgact agtgtgaggc tccaactgaa
    16501 gcaacatgcg attatcagcg cagtgaatat cactgatatg gcttgtatca atgttgctag
    16561 acgttcagag atgccattct ggaggatatt ggcagtgatg gtgatgattg ctgccgtctg
    16621 cccaggtggg agggcgtcca ggacggagat aggttgcttg aaaagggagt cgaggtaggc
    16681 gagacgtatc gctgcagata ttcgcagact gcacattcgg aacccaagct gtaaaatttc
    16741 agtatacaga acatattgta aaccaagatg atgaggagta tgaataagca gcgcccggaa
    16801 ctagacatcg tgaaagacag tgacctgtat ggaagtacgc accatcgcaa tgtatgccaa
    16861 gaccagtctc gcaatgaaca gataaacggt ataaagtcta cgtattcaat gagcaatgtt
    16921 aaaaagcatg gctttcatgc acccagggcg ctaacgccag tgtaaagcag ctacgttcat
    16981 agcatgacgg ttgaacctac acatattgat tgatcgaccg catgaacaag cgggatccat
    17041 cctcagtcga cgtcgtcgtg aacgacgtga atgtcttcac cagttgtgct aacgcgtgtg
    17101 agacgcgtcg aatacgtatg acgtatgcgt cttgcactta ccaaaaatga tgttcataag
    17161 tggcaatgta cccccagcga ggatagaagt gacgatggat gcgccaagaa aggccttgtc
    17221 tctgtgcgac gcatacgaaa gtatcctctg ccacccgtca gctaccaacc acgcctacta
    17281 tctgcccacc tacaagcatc actttcgtcg tcgtcttgac cgagacaaac catgccgacc
    17341 atctggaact gatagcagct cccatcgtgc caccaaccgt ctcgctgttc gtaggctgca
    17401 ccatggtcag tccggagtga atatgtttcc agaacgcaaa cacttgcaaa cttgctggcc
    17461 aaaagctgct gcaaatcata gacacccctg cgggttctac gcggatagat tactttgctg
    17521 caggactcta tcgcccgata tacatatata acggccgggg tgcgagggtt tacccggcga
    17581 acacgcacac tatgcacatt ggaagatggg tcgagaagga aaaagcatgc agaatgacag
    17641 cgtagttggc acggtccgat cgaccggata ttgttacaca gacacccctt gagtggcatt
    17701 ccttgctgcc ccgggagcgc acgtgagctc taagtaccga tatacccatg atacccgtga
    17761 tgcccttcta gactggggaa acaccgccgt tgacttcgtc gatcatacgc ctgactatgt
    17821 cgcccagttc cttgaccatg tgcttggctc ggggcagtgt gtgccccttt ccgtgatcga
    17881 agatgtatgc agagtctggg tcgcagacgt tgtagagtgc catgttcccg tgaagatacg
    17941 ggtcgagtga accaactagg ctctgttagc ttgaataatg agtggatttg gagcaagctt
    18001 actgatgtgg catgttggga catcgatcat caagtcgctt tcatctgcaa ggacgatacc
    18061 gtccagtgtt ggtttcatag gaggccaacc accaaaaaac agcgcaaact tgaagaccgg
    18121 aatccgtcca tggttctcct gcagcaattg ctcgtgcaaa agaagcgtac tggcaatagt
    18181 agctccttca gagtatccca ctatgccgtc aaacggacca tctttctcca tgatgccata
    18241 gagatattca agcgtgtgag cagcgctctt atccgttcgt gccactcctt tggtcatgag
    18301 ctcgcgcatc gtcatctcag gcgtctcgag ctgcgggaag tccctgatgc gctcgataac
    18361 gtccaccttt tccgcttcct cgccctcggg aacgatgaag cggaagtatg gtgcgcctcc
    18421 gaagaattcc tcgtagcctt cgggcggggc gacctcgtat gggccttgga tgaagtggaa
    18481 ttctgctgtc ttgtctccct ctagttcttt cactagaggt gcaagctgca ccttgaattt
    18541 ctgtcgcccc gtcagtcaca catgtatcat caccacggca ctttcttcac ctcaatgctg
    18601 ccataggctc cggggagaca cagcagcctc atgatgcacg actggatacg agtaagacaa
    18661 ttcctgctgc cgagctgcta ctaccgtgga ggaggaagat aggtgcagac tgaagccccc
    18721 gatctcaacc aagttgcatt cccagacggg aagccctgac atgtgcatgc atgcctaagg
    18781 tactcaacag accctgctgc aacgagagcc tgaaacactg acatcggcct tgcgcactcg
    18841 ccgaagcaag gggggcatcg gggaaacaat taggtcagaa ggaccgcatt ttgcagggcg
    18901 gggtgcgatg gcgtagccgc aggggtcgag aaatgtatca cgactccaat aggccgggct
    18961 tatctctttt gagaacgcgc ataaagtgcc gaactgggag ccgtgggtgc tctaatcaac
    19021 gccgtgtggt gcacagagaa taggcggtat tgacatgccc cgacgcaata ccggccggag
    19081 gatttcagcc gagcccacat ggccatcatc tgcttagtgc tcactgggat cggatgtttt
    19141 ccaatccttc accgctgccg ttggcggagg tcgtgcagcg gagcagcgct gatcccgcca
    19201 agccgctagc gattacctaa tccggcgcta gtgaggcttg acagaacgag ccccaacgtc
    19261 ggacgctcaa cgttgcaata ttccttatct agggaactat atcctccaat ttgaatccaa
    19321 tctctctatc ctgtgaagca ggcatgcaac gttgatccgc taccccgagc tcgaccggtt
    19381 agctggcgct tttcctgggg tcaaaccggg cttgcctacg ctccggagcg tgcctggttt
    19441 ttgctacggt tctagagcat caggctcaat atcgagcggt gcgatgagtt gtagcggcag
    19501 cggacgtcgg catggggcgc actttggggc tgttgcgagt agacgatttg cgcgacggcc
    19561 acggggagcc cctaatttca ctgcggaaag aaggagcgcc ctttccgttc tccttgatgt
    19621 cgggctctgt gtcaatcacc cgaatgaccc ccacgtgctg cgtcggggaa gaatttgaaa
    19681 gaatgcatgc catacgacac gcaacgcggc cggctaatcc cggatcacaa gctcaagcgt
    19741 catcttgcga cctagacctg ataagagtcg aaattgcact aatgttggag ctgcaaagct
    19801 acatacctgc tcccttcgcg ctgctgagct gctaaagtat ctcgagaggc aagtttagat
    19861 gtagaaggct cggacttgtc attcgttcga atagtgcttg gagatcttgg aggtgagttg
    19921 gcccagtcta gtatgcagtg acaggatgaa tagaagctca tgtatcgata cggtagcttg
    19981 catgaacctc ggagcggaac atggctcctt atgctctcac tcctacctcg gagcagggaa
    20041 gtgtgttgga aggagaactg aacggacatg ccaacggcgt ggctaatggc catgagcact
    20101 ccaatggaga tgcaaatgta catggcgacg ctcacagcaa tggcacggtg cttgcagaaa
    20161 atgatggttc cgaggttccc cagctagtgc tagagactgc ccctccagtt ccgacctatg
    20221 aagcagccta ctcaactggg tacaccgccg gatacactga aggattcaag gaaagccacg
    20281 tcaaactgca acaccagccc atcgccatag ttggcatggc atgtcgcttc ccaggcaacg
    20341 tctccacacc cgacgagttt tgggagctct tagcacgaac acgaacaggg tatactgaaa
    20401 tccccaaaga tcgcttcgac agcaatcgtt tcgttcaccc aaatccagga aaaagcggca
    20461 cgactaatgc gaagggtggc aatttcctgc aaacagacct caaagctttc gatgccccgt
    20521 tcttcagctt cactgctcaa gaggccaccg gtctggatcc tcagcaacgc cttctcctcg
    20581 agtgcacatt cgaagcgctc gagagtgcgg agatcccgaa acatagcatc gttgggaaag
    20641 atgttggctg ctttgttggt ggcacgtttt ctgaatacga ggcggatctt tttagagatc
    20701 ctgagactat gccgatgcat caagcgactg gttcgtgttc tctacatggt ttctggatcg
    20761 cgtgctgaca tacgcaggat gtgcattcgc gatgcagtcg aatcgaattt cgcacttctt
    20821 cgatttgaga ggtccttctt ttaccgtaga cacagcgtgc tcgagcagta tggtggctct
    20881 ccacgtcgct tgtcagagcg ttcgcaacgg ggagtctagc gccgcgattg tgggcggtgt
    20941 tcacctcaac atgttgcccg agttctggat ttcttattcc atgtcccggt aggtgcccac
    21001 aaatcgtgac cgattttgat actgactttt cgccagactt tttggtgagg cgggcagatc
    21061 tttcgccttt gatcaaagag gaactggcta cggtcgaggc gaaggatgcg gcgtccttgt
    21121 cttgaaaacg atggaacaag cgttaaagga caatgatccc atcagagccg tgattactgg
    21181 cagtggtatc aatcaggatg ggagaacgcc aggcattaca atgcccaatg gatctgcgca
    21241 aggtaatttt aagtctttcc aaaatgaagc ctttgttcac agttttcaga atctctcatt
    21301 cgctccgtgt acaagaatgg cggcatggat cccgcagaca ccggatacgt cgaagctcac
    21361 ggtaccggaa ctcgcgtggg cgatcccatc gaagtgggtg cgctccgcgc tgtgtttgga
    21421 gaagaccgaa ctcgacgaaa acctctgttc atcggctccg tcaaatcgaa cattggccat
    21481 ctggaagctg cagctggtat cgctggcgtg atcaagaccg ccttgatgct cgaacgcggt
    21541 ttcatccttc caaactacga cttcaagcat cctaacgaga aaatcccctt cgacgaatgg
    21601 ggactgaagg tacctaccaa ccagcgacct tggccgattg gcaagcgatg ggcaagcgtg
    21661 aacggcttcg ggttcggcgg tactaatgcg cacgtcgtgc taacaaaagg tccgttcgag
    21721 aggaagaaaa tgaaggatga gattgacact caagcttttg aacggctgtt cgttctgtgt
    21781 ggtaatgata aggcgacggc tgaacaggtc atgaaaaact acggcatcta tctcgagcag
    21841 cggcctgagg tcttccaggt tgagcttttg aatgaccttg cgtatacgct ggggcaacgc
    21901 aagacgcatc tcccgtggcg tgttgcagtt actgcttcta gttcggttga gcttgtcgag
    21961 gcactttcga gtgggagatg tcatcctgtt aagcaggatc tggaggcggt gcgcttgggg
    22021 ttcatattta ctggccaagg taaggagaca gtctatgcgc atgtgggggt ctttgctaac
    22081 agccaatttc tcataggtgc gcaatggtgg gcaatgggtc gcgaactcta cgaccgttac
    22141 cctgtctacg catctgccat cgatcgagcc gacaagcacc tgctatccct cggagccaca
    22201 ttctccctcc tcgaagagct ccagaaagat gagaaaacca ctcaaatcaa ctctgcgcat
    22261 ctcagccagc cttcttgcac cgccgtacag ttggcactcg tagacttact tagaacctgg
    22321 gacatcgctc ctgctgctgt tgcggggcac tctagtggtg agatcggtgc agcttatgcc
    22381 gcgagaatca tcgatttcga agacgccatg actatcgcgt atcacagagg ccgtctcatt
    22441 ccaattctaa aagagaagta ctcagcactg agtggaagta tgatggctgt tggcgctggt
    22501 cagccggaca ttgcgccact acttgagcgc ataccaagtt cggccggtga agcgaagatt
    22561 gcgtgcatta acagccccaa cagcgtcacg gtgtcaggtg atacggacgc tattgtggaa
    22621 cttcagaaga tcatcgaaga ggtgagttgc tctatcatac tgtgtcatga gatatgtgct
    22681 gatgatctat tacaaaaggc atacccagga atgttcgcca gaaagttgca ggtcgataca
    22741 gcgtatcatt cccatcacat gaacctggtt gcaaaggagt acacagaatc gttgcgctcc
    22801 atcaagcctc ccaagccgtc gacatctcga ttttactcgt cgttgctagg gcgcttagcg
    22861 aagtcctccg aacttgatgc gagctattgg gtgcagaact tgacatgccc tgtgcgcttt
    22921 gatgaagcgg tgaacaacat gtgccagccc attgatgatc acaagactgg ggtcaatttt
    22981 ctgctcgaac tcggaccgca tttggcgctt cagggcccca ttaagcagat tttgaaagct
    23041 gtaagtaatc tttcgctcaa ttgtactcgg aattgtcgtt gatgtactgc ataggtcggt
    23101 cctgctgcaa gcaagatagc atatgcatca gctttggcgc gcaaaaagaa cgccctcgaa
    23161 acggctctcg ccctagctgg aactctgtgg acaaaaggga tagcactcga ttttggcgcg
    23221 atcaactttc ccaaagccat gacaaagcca ccagccgtgc ttacagatat acctcgatat
    23281 ccgtggaacc atcagactag ctactatcac cagtcacgct tcacggacat ccacaagttt
    23341 caaagtgacc agagatccga tataatcgga gccttggcca tgtactcgaa tcatactgag
    23401 cccacgtgga gaaacattgt gcgactggac gaacttccat ggctgcgcca tcaccaggtg
    23461 caaggtctta ccatattccc tatctccggc ttcgtgtcca tggccctgga agctgcatca
    23521 cagaaggcct cctgggacaa gcttgagttt gacactttcg aagtgagtga cttgcatgtc
    23581 agcacacctg tcatgctgtc ggagcaagat ctggagatga ccatcacctt gcgtcctcag
    23641 acgagtgatg tggctgacac ggggctgaat gccgaattca tcatctcttc atgggcgacc
    23701 ggtaaagatt ggacacagca ttgtactgga tacgtgcgga cgagatcttc ccagagccac
    23761 gatgtcaata atagacgact tgtgaagata caacagcaga agctccaggc taagctttca
    23821 cgaatcgcaa gcgaagctag agacgacgtg cagaccgagg gactctacga acgcctttcg
    23881 aaaatcggag tatcttatgg aaccacattc cagggcctct ctgaatgtcg tgcttccaag
    23941 attggcagca catcacaact ggttttggct gacacagcga ccgacatgcc taaccattac
    24001 gagtcgaatt acgttgttca tcctacgatg ttggagcagc tcatctcatc ctattggcca
    24061 gtgttagatg ctaccaatgg gtcattagat gttgtgcata ttccctcatc gatcgggaaa
    24121 gtgacagtct tggccaaaat ttccgaaaca ctcaaagtac atgcaggtaa actgcaggca
    24181 ttctgtgagc cccgcgcgcc tctcagtaac gttaaggcga acagactctc tatgtttgca
    24241 ttggtgtcag tcgatgcaaa ggagcctgtc gttacgattg aggatcttgc tacggctccg
    24301 attcttgaga aggatacaga tactgaaact caaagcggta gggagctatg ctacaagctc
    24361 cactgggaac ctgcactcga cgagcagaaa gaggaatcga cccccaaatt cgacgctgaa
    24421 tttgtcatcg tccacggaga gactgaactg cagctgagtc tcgcagttga gttagcatcg
    24481 gcgctgggcg ctctgactgg ctctactcca gatacagcaa ccttgtcgca tgtcgatggc
    24541 accaacaaaa tttgcgtgtt cttgaccgag cttgatctac ccatactctc aactttgggc
    24601 gaacatacat tcgaagcgct ccagaaactc cttacctcaa tccagggcat gctttgggtt
    24661 gtgaaagggg catacgacaa cgcacaaaac ccggattcca acatgatcgc tggtttcagt
    24721 cggacgcttc gctctgaggg aactctgatg aattttgtca cgcttgacct ggacgcagag
    24781 acggaattgt ctcacgctgg catgatcagc acgattatca aggtgttaca cgcatcactt
    24841 gctacggatc gacaaagcga agatactgag ttcatggaac ggcgcgggtc acttctaacg
    24901 cctcgaattg tcaacgatga cgacatgaac gagtatgtgc atcagcaaat tgagccatcc
    24961 tcgactgctg cagcccaatt ttcggacctc aaacgtccgc tgcgagcttt catagccact
    25021 cctggcgcgc ttgacaccgt gcattttgag gacgaccagc tagctcacac cccactgccc
    25081 gatgaccaag tcgaaataca agtcaaagcc atcggcatca acagccggga cgccgaaacc
    25141 gccatgggcc atctctccaa cgacgagctc ggcatggaat gcagcggcat cgtcaccaaa
    25201 gtcggcgcag acgtctcctc cgtcaccgtc ggcgaccgcg tcgcagccat cacccccaac
    25261 ggctccatgt ccaccgtcgc ccgcgcccac gaccggtttc tcgtcaaact tccgtatcat
    25321 ctgtcgttcg aagaggcggc ctccttcccg ctcgcatact gcactgcgta ccacagcctg
    25381 gtcgacaacg cggcgctctc cgaaggccag tctgttttga tccatcatgc agcgactagt
    25441 gtgggtcaag cggccgtcac ggtcgcgcat atgcgtggtg cggaagtttt tgctactgtg
    25501 aggacggcgg aggagaagag cactttggtg caatttcatg gaatccctga tgagagggtg
    25561 ttctatgcgg ggagcgactc ttttgcggag ttcttgcttg acgcgacgga gggtcgggga
    25621 gtagacgtcg tgctcaataa cctatcggag ggtgagctct tgcgcgcgac gtggagatgc
    25681 gtgtccaagt tcggtcactt cgtgcatgtt gggtccagca atctgcgaca cgttgctgtc
    25741 gagaagtgcg cgacggtatc gtgcgttgac atatttgcgc ttgttcagga gcggccacag
    25801 aagctgcagc gggtgttcag cgatgttgct aagctgctgc ggttcggaaa ggttctgcgt
    25861 gcgcatccgg ttacatcgta tagcattacg gatgctacta gtgcgttgca agctcttcat
    25921 gctgctgaac cacatggtac ggctgttgta gtgccgcgtg aggatgagct ggtgatggta
    25981 agttacccac atccgatgcg agcggtattg atctaattgc gttggcaggc acctcgtctg
    26041 aaagaaaaca ccgacatact gcgggcggat gccacatatg tattaattgg tggaactggt
    26101 ggtctcggtc gaagcatggc aaagtggatg gtgtctaagg gagcgagaaa tatcgctctg
    26161 ctttccagaa gtggcgctgt gcacggcaag gccaaagagc aagttgatgc tctgaatgct
    26221 tctggtgcca atattgtcat ccgacggtgc aatgtagccg accgtgccga tgttgatgct
    26281 cttttgtcgt ttggactgga aggcttaccg cctgttcgag gtatcgtaca tggtgccatg
    26341 gtgttacatg taagttctca tggaatgctt cgactcgccg tttactgacc atgtctccag
    26401 gatgtgctct ttgagaagat gaccttcgac caatacacca ccgtcatcga gtccaaggtc
    26461 aagggtgctt ggaacttcca ccacgcactc gcttccaccc cgctcgattt cttcgtcgtg
    26521 atatcctccg ccgcaggcgc cgtcggcaac agaggccagg ccgcctacgc agccgcgaac
    26581 accttcctca acggcctcac gcaatatcgc gcagcccgcg gcctccctgc ttcctccatc
    26641 gaccttacag ccgtctccga cgcaggttac ctagctgaag acgccgaaaa ggccgcagag
    26701 gtagcccgaa acctgggcag cgacaccatc tgcgaagccg aagttctcgc cctcatcagc
    26761 gccgccatca ccggaaaaat ggcatccaca tgcaaccacc acgccatcac cggcatgcgc
    26821 atcaccgcca ccatgcgccc cttctggtcc accgactcca aattcaaaca cctcctctcc
    26881 gtcgccgaag ccgaggccgc agccatgtcc tccagcgggc ccgtcgccat ctcctggagc
    26941 gcagctttca agactgcggc tggggcctcg cgcgctgaag ccgaggaagt ggtgtgcagc
    27001 gggcttgtgg agaagatcgc ggaggtggtc ggcatggaga aagaggagct ggatgttacg
    27061 cggccgttga gcaattaccc gcttgattcg ctgacggcga ttgaagtcag gaacttcatc
    27121 acgaggatgt ttgaggcgaa tttgcaggtc ttggagctgt tggcgcaggg gagtattcag
    27181 ggcttggcga aggcggtgtg tgtgaagagt aaggctgggg tggtggcgga gtaggactgg
    27241 ggtggagtgg ctagggatcc gattctggtt gggagaggag agactttagg gtagtcactg
    27301 tacataatat tggcgttggt tgtttttgat ttattattta gtacttgcta ttacatttta
    27361 gccttcccat cgttgccgac tggagacata ctatcgtctt cagtactctt ctcaaatcct
    27421 agaaagcagc atacactaca ccaccagcct cctcatcccc aaatttaccc ttcccaagtc
    27481 caatttgtcc catctcctct tcaaacccca ccacaccacc cccaacccac cccaatcctt
    27541 accaccactc cctccagacc ctatactcat ccccatccat cctcaacctc accctcctgc
    27601 cctccctccc ctccctccac ctcaccaccc acaatcccac ctttacatgc aacaactccc
    27661 gcgccaccaa cctctccaca tccccagtcc cccactcctc caccttgccc aacgcgtcat
    27721 cgatctctcc caggtcaaac acgcattccc tcccctccat cgccgtcccc gcaatcagcc
    27781 ggctcagctc cgagaattta tcaccctggc caagcgagat ttgtgtgtcg atgtatgctt
    27841 ggaggaattt gaggtagcga aggatggtgt agtgtgtgga agctggaagg taaataggtg
    27901 gtgcggagag ggaagttcta tttggtggga ttagagacac ataggcagta gagggggaag
    27961 agaggatcag tatagagtgg agggagggcg acttgcgtgt ttgcgtctgg catcacggct
    28021 gttctcgcag gtgcgggtgc agtgtgcatg cacaatttag atttgtgatg gaggcgcggg
    28081 atctgtgatg tgttttgtgt ttttatggcg gtgtggcctt gtgctagcgg tgtaaatttt
    28141 agtgggcaaa cagacgggcg gggagagcat gcaaacaggg tttagagccg gtgggagcac
    28201 aaggatgtcc acgggcgaga tcagctcttg tagagctcaa atacttgtat tgatatgcag
    28261 atatggattg aggtgatgtg ttggtggctt tgtgctgggc ggggctctca cttatatatg
    28321 tttctgggaa gggaaggtac ggctgggtga agtgatggcc tggcaacgcg ataggaaatt
    28381 tgagaagtga gagaacggcg cagtttgttt acctggatgg cgcggcgcta cagttttatg
    28441 gtacgaaaga tggtaaagag gaaaagagta ttgctcaagc ttttgtttga ccttgatacc
    28501 tatctcgcac tgtgcatata ctgctacgga tcgaaatcag gagcactcca agaactgctt
    28561 catggaaatc tatccatttt aactcccctt ggtggctggc gtcggcatga cctgaacagg
    28621 tttttacgac ggtgattgaa aaccattgga actcgaaata cctgcgactt agtccaagca
    28681 ctagagatta attatcacat gaagagttgt agaataggaa taggtgtttc cacggcagtg
    28741 atgtggcaca acgttttcat ctgagtatta ccatgttgct tgaggcactg aggaacccga
    28801 ggctagattc aacagttgat atagaggtgg gcttagggct ccggagtata tattagcttg
    28861 agggtggtat ctatcgtgat tttggaaggt ttgaaggaga catatgacaa gtaagtgagt
    28921 taagtagata gcatcaacaa cgtttgccta tgcgctgcga tatcgacccc caacaaatcc
    28981 tctatctacc caattcctcc ccagtaccca aacccctccc tcaattcccc tcacacctcc
    29041 cctccgcctc acacagcgga tcatccggat caaactcccc acacccaggc accacacact
    29101 gactcgccgt atgcatatac ctaatcttcc cttcctccac cctcatcaaa tggctatccg
    29161 ccatcggctc cttcccctgc gtccgatcca acccaggaaa ccccacaaac acatccacag
    29221 cgcccaccac ctcatccacc acataccgcc tatacggcac cgtaatcgtc gacggcaaac
    29281 tctgctcgca attccccgcc gtcgcattcc acgtcccgtt cgcatacagc ccgccctcta
    29341 tccgcgagca cggcagaccc cacgggatca ccacgctcgc gttggcgaac cggtcgaagt
    29401 acaggtcgcc gatgtgctgg aggtaggcgc ggggtgagcg tgcggaggga gggaggggtg
    29461 gccaggattc gagggttatc cagtggaggg cggtggtcgc gttgaagagc cagtcgccgc
    29521 ggtcggtgac gacggattcg aggagggtgg gggtgagggt ggtggggttg tactcgatgc
    29581 gcgtgtggat gccgtagggg tgggggtcgg aggcggagag gagctcggtg aaggtggcgc
    29641 aaagggtggg gtcgaggagg gtgtagttgt agtcgaggtg gagggggtag gtgagggtta
    29701 tgttggagct ggggggtatg agggttagta tgggtgggag ggttgaatat ggagggggga
    29761 ttggaaggtg tacctgttcg gagagagcgc gacgttattc tctacgtagg taaagtttgg
    29821 accggcgtat tgggtgaaga acgagggatt accagtgcgc tgggcggcaa tgtaggcgtc
    29881 tgcgcgcgat tggagaaagt cgcgggtgca ttctgtcgcg gcggtcgcta ttagggtggt
    29941 gagggcgaag agcagagaca tggtgggcgc gtgggaggtg catgtttcga ggatgggcgc
    30001 gggagcgttt tatgcggcgg gcgggcatgg cacatcctga gtcgtagctg tttctcgcgt
    30061 gggtagttgc acgcaggatg acgatgccct tgtcgcgatt ctatgtcagg gaaaagtcta
    30121 gaaggcggcg tgatcggtgc atgactctac ctcatccatg gtgtttgagc gcgcgcggtc
    30181 ctggctcgca ctgcgcgcga ttgcaatcct tccaatcccg ttggtttctc tcatgctaac
    30241 acgaaaactc ttttctctgt caactcttga gctctcatgt tagctctccc ttctcttcgc
    30301 acgtggggcg gacaagagcc ccacttcatt tatctgcacg gcgcccactc ctcgagattg
    30361 catgtagaaa gtcgctcgct gatcctcacg cattgcgaat ccctcattcc ttccgcactg
    30421 taggatccgg caattagagt ggcgggtcat gttttcattg gatggtcgaa gcgcatccct
    30481 gttgattggt agatgggagg aactgcggca gtcccgtttc gtttgtacac ccttgctgtt
    30541 ctcgggagaa acgtctcacc gccagacgcg cgggagaaga ggttgcagag gtgatcgcga
    30601 gcgatgctga aagtgtagtc ggcggcagtt atggaggaga agacggtatt aaagggaaga
    30661 aggggcgaaa caatgggtgt tagtatagtc gtccgcatat tataatcgtc agataagaac
    30721 taggatactg agtaagttct tcgagagcac gagcgatgtt tggaggccaa tgtaacgtca
    30781 aatcacttgg gaaaaacagt tgagtagcga gaggggtatg agaatcggtg ctactaggcc
    30841 tctatgtgct tgggtcaggc atgccatgtt cctcctggac actctcgagc actgttgatt
    30901 gtaccattta gcacaccttg tatgagtacg aggctagtca aagagagtag agtttgtagt
    30961 agtatattca ggcatgtgcg agggtatacg taatacgttc acaatgtatt atttccatca
    31021 tgccacttgg tataactgca gtcatgaata ttttacaatt tcgaccatta tattatccct
    31081 agcgtagcgc tagataggaa gtggtaatac atataaggat gcactattgt agacttagtc
    31141 tagtctgggg taagacactg ccctaagagg aaatccattc tatctctcta agctaacgtt
    31201 agacgtccac ttcaagacaa caccagattg cagaggacta actatgaggc cagtgggctc
    31261 agtacagact cgcagcgtcg cactttttca catgtctccc ccttcaggca gcagagggcg
    31321 tcgccgcgca gtgacgtagc ttttggttga aagtgaacgg tttactgagg cttgcacgga
    31381 ctacgaccgt cataagagct ctacagagcc atagacgcac ttcatgtcgc gtttgcgtgt
    31441 ttagctgtcc ctgtcgcgcc ctcagccccg ctctttttac ctctcgtcag cttctctcga
    31501 gctctctcta ttctctctgc cacacgcgca cactctcgcc ttctctcgaa cacgcgcaca
    31561 cacactttct cgccttatcc tttccacata cactctccac ttctcttttc tacatacact
    31621 ctcgacttct cctttcaaca cacactctcg acctctctct tccacacacg cactcgacct
    31681 ctctcttcga cacacacgct ctgaccttct ttccaccacg cgaagagctc gccgttacca
    31741 tggcaaagtt cccagagctc gccagtacca tggcaaagtc tccagagcgc aagactcgca
    31801 acgcccgagt cagcaaggcg ccgcgtaagg agcgcgaccc gcgcaaggag ggtctcacta
    31861 tgcttgacat acccgctcac tgcgcccacg cgatcatcga gaagctcaag cgtatgggtt
    31921 acaatgtgta ccggactcac gctgcgctat tgatggacac cgagatgtcc ggcacggatg
    31981 agagcgagct cactgaagat gagccggtca acttcagtta cgatgaggac attgaaatgt
    32041 tcaacatgga cttcgcccag cgtccccctg tcaaggccga tgtcgtggcc aaagaagaca
    32101 tcgtcatgcc cgaccagcct cagtctccca tctacgatga gaagatggaa ctcgactcgc
    32161 cccggcctaa gcagagccac attagcttcg tccgaggtca gactctttcg gcgaccatga
    32221 gccttgggac tgccactcaa atgtggcata atatcaacaa ccaggacaac gtcaacgttg
    32281 caactcccgg gcaattcatc caacaccggg ctcttccgac ggctgcggcc gctgccgctc
    32341 agaaccactg ggcatcctac cagtaccagg gttctaacgc cgatatcacc atgggcgagg
    32401 cgagcaacgc caacatccag gcccctgcgg ccccgcactg gggattcagc atccactggg
    32461 gttctaacag cggtttcaat gcaggcgcga ccgtcaacgc gcctgcccct taccctgctg
    32521 acaacgacgt cgcgatgagg ggtcttagcc ctccccgagt gtctctaccc agtggcacgt
    32581 tcctggtgga gcttgctcag tagcagctcc cgctgatcaa gacgtcgaga tgggcctcga
    32641 ggacgcccct cacggtctct cgacccagtg gcctgccgct gcccacggct tcccggctac
    32701 gggctctgct gacagcggcg tcaagataaa ggttgaggag cccgaggatc ttcctgcctc
    32761 ccagtgggct gcccccgccc aggcctcttc caccgcggct cccactggtc tccagttgca
    32821 gggcttcggc cagtcccagg cctacagcca gcccagctcc accttggcct cgctcttccc
    32881 cactgctcag cccagtggcg ccaacgcggg tgctgcatcc tcagcgcagc cggtgattaa
    32941 ggaggaagag gaggaggagt acgacccgga gtggctctcg tcgggcctcg acgccaacgc
    33001 ctccagccaa agctccggtg gcgaccagct gttcccgact tttgctgcgc ctgctcctgc
    33061 tgcccagcag tactcatttg acgaggatgc cgacatgagc gactactaat cgcgcgtgca
    33121 gaactgggac cacccttctt catcgcggct tgagttccga ggtagtaggc ctgaaatggc
    33181 ctcctgaggg ataatattag ccaggtggga gggaggtccc ggtgaggcgc tgcgatatcg
    33241 ctcgtcgcga gttggtgctg gacgcggatt cttggggtgg ttgtccattg ccttggatat
    33301 ggacactgct gagcatcgat cggcggacct cttgtttcct ttagtgcgct ggagacgatc
    33361 ttctttcttc ttgatccacg ggacacttga ccctttggca tccacggcat ttgcatcggc
    33421 gttgacatcg acttttgata cccttttcgg atcttttctt caggaggctt cggtatgcgc
    33481 gacacgggcg cgacacggcg cttctctctc catctctctg ttttcatcac agcatctgcg
    33541 cgcgtcctca tcatcttctt cgatacccag cccgcctcag cgggtccctt tcttgatacc
    33601 catttttccg gcctcgacgc catccttctc acaccgctca cccgggcgga caaaccacgc
    33661 atgcatagaa gtcaccggcg tcctcgcaca ccagatatat ctctggatga taccctctac
    33721 tttggcctct caacccttag gtcttccacg acctgagtga ggcctggagt ttctcccacc
    33781 ggagagagga tatctcagcc ttgaacccat cttctacaca ccgctcagcc gcgcacgcat
    33841 acgactccat gcggcggagt caccggcgtc ctcgaacacc agattgatat ctggatgata
    33901 ccctctactt tggcctcgtg acacttagat tctttatgat ctgagggagg ctggagtttc
    33961 tcccacggga gagagggtat ctgaggacat gttttcggag aggctgcttg ggctggacac
    34021 aggatttact cttttgatta gacttttgga ttcttggtgt ctcagggtct ttccttgggg
    34081 ctttggtgct tgattttgtc gggttgggat gcgtggattc tggtcgcctg ggactttggc
    34141 gcgttgatga gtggacgccg ttgcatagcc gttgcgggat agcagtagaa tatacacatt
    34201 gactttttcc catgatttcg acgagatatt cgtgatgcaa atgtgttttc tgtttgccct
    34261 tatcttattc tttctgccgt tgccatatct tttgaccatg ccttttccga acagattcat
    34321 gatgccagat tttgttcttg ctcaggctat catcttcgtt ttcattgcac atctccgatt
    34381 tcacctcttt tttctttcgt gccatagtaa tgttttgctt gatctctttc catatcgcaa
    34441 cgtctcactg ttgtctctcg agccaatcac atcgataata tagtcgtccc gtccaggaaa
    34501 ttcgaaacac atttgtataa atattttaca tatacattaa aaatgagtat cgctgttacg
    34561 cattaaggta ctatgtcaaa gcgagcgcct acacgtatat gaatgtatgt gcatcttcag
    34621 gacagtcttg agccacctga caaacaatcc gacccaaaca ccccacaaac aaagcatcca
    34681 aatccggggt gagctccatc aattgcctcc ctgtcgcagg aacatgattc tataaagcga
    34741 ggatcaactc ggttggcctc ccggcgctac gggatggatt ccgtcaatag ccgccgtcct
    34801 aacatcggag taagtggggg aggggcaaca ccgcaacata tcaccttact tcactgtaca
    34861 aactttactt tataaaacca cgacagaacg cggttaatca cgcctcgcgt tagttatatt
    34921 cacctagaaa gacacctctc gaccaccctc atagatcctc cagccgtgat ctcctcatcc
    34981 aacaacccat cccttctctt ccctccacca acacaatgtc ccccccaccc ccggcgttta
    35041 cacccccgcc gtaaccttct tcaaccccga cggcaccctc gacctcgcct cccagtccct
    35101 ctacttcaag tacctctccc agcacgtcac aggcctcgtg gtcctcggct ccaacgccga
    35161 agccttcctg ctcacgcgcg aggaacgccg cgctttggta aaatgcgccc gagaggctgt
    35221 tcccaagggg tatcccctaa tcgtggggat cagtgggtat agcgttgtgc aaacggtgga
    35281 gtttgctcgg gatgcggtga aggagggcgc cgggtggggg ttgcttttgc ccggggggta
    35341 ttatgggggg gcgacgagta aggaggtagg ttctgggaat ttatttttcg ttaaatgttc
    35401 gaggtggggt ggagaaagga gagaggtagc aaggttgaag cgtgatgaac tgacgagaaa
    35461 taggtggtta atacgtttta cgacgatgtg gccaaggcga ttgacttgcc tattgtgatc
    35521 tataacttcc caggtaagtg tttcgagcag ttggaagcaa attttgttat catttatcga
    35581 gttactgata cggttgcagg catttgcaat ggcgtggacc tcgattctga cactatcgct
    35641 ggcattgcga agcgtaaccc gggcaaggtc gtaggcgtca agttgacgtg tggatcggtg
    35701 gcgaagatta caaggctgac agccgagttg taagtagaaa gtgtgtatac acaaatgtgt
    35761 gctaatgaag ccaaggtcac cctcagagtt ctcaacattt ggtggacagt cggacttctt
    35821 gatcggcggt ctcgcatctg ggtctcaggg ctgtgtcgcc gcgttctcca acgtgttccc
    35881 caagaccatc atgcatattt acaacctgta cactcagggt aagactgagg aggcactggc
    35941 gctgcatagg aaggcagcgt tggcggaaag cccggtgaag gctggtatgt atctcgtcat
    36001 ttactttttt gaggcccttt tgctgtccat atttctttga agtgcggtgg cttaacaaag
    36061 tataaggcta acaagtacag gtattgcaag caccaagtat gcagttagcc agttcagcgc
    36121 tgtggatgcg ggtattgaga gcacggaaga gaagctgttc cccaggaggc cgtaccttcc
    36181 tgttggggat gcagtgaagg agaacgtgaa gaaggtcatg gccgaagtgg cagcaattga
    36241 gcgctccctt tagacttggt tcaccataga atcagacgaa gattcgtaga agggtatcat
    36301 agatctgcat taaaattacg ttgaccgtca taatacatca tgtcatctca tcccacccct
    36361 tcaaaccaac ccgattaccg ccatcacaac ccctaccaca cctgcccacc ccatctccaa
    36421 cctccctgca tctccaccaa agtcgcctcc caaccctcca ctcgtcaccg gccccgtcgg
    36481 gccttggaaa atcgccgtac taaccctcga ccccgtcccc accaccacgc ctcccggccc
    36541 caaactcacc acatcccctc cagacaacgt cgcactcggc ccacccaacg tcaacgtaac
    36601 tccaccgatg acaacctgcc cattcgagct cgtcgccgta accacatctc cactccccag
    36661 cgtcagcgtc acaacactgc tgccagccaa gccacccacc ggcaccgtag tcgtactctc
    36721 cccatccacg atcaccacac cgctcgcccc catactgacc gtcgtcccgt caacaacaac
    36781 gtcctgcccc ctgcggtaag cgtcacgccc ccgacaacga agccgttttc tccacccacg
    36841 atggtcgatc cgccgactgt aatcgtgcca cctgcccccg taggcaacgc cacagtctgc
    36901 gtcccgctcc catcgatgat aacgattcca gaaggccccg cgctgatcgt agtccccgag
    36961 atagtaaccg gcgcgccgcc tggctggagt gtcgttccgg gcgcaacgat gacacccgag
    37021 gggcccgcga tgatggtaga accgccagcc gtgatagtcg tgctcgaacc acctggctga
    37081 attggaattg tgcgcgtggc ggtcgggtcc tcgatgatga tgccggttgg gccgacgctg
    37141 atggttgtgt cgccgatgac gagcgggggt gcgttggggc tggggcggat ggtggtgcct
    37201 gggttgatga tgatgccgct ggtggggtct acgacgatgg ggccgatggg tgcgttggtg
    37261 attgttatgg gtccggggtt gttgcttgga ggattgttcg gggggttgtt cgggggttgg
    37321 gcgtgcgggt tggttggggt gggacatttc ctgggcgggt gggtgtgttt ggagggttgt
    37381 tgggggagtt gaagggtcgt ttggattgct tgggggatcc tggggatcgc tgggtggatc
    37441 ttgagggtcg ctaggggggt cttgaggatc gctaggcggg tcttgaggat cactgggtgg
    37501 atcttgagga tcgctgggag gatcatttgg cggctggttg ctaggcgtcg gcggtcttgc
    37561 tgtcggggcg cttgtcggcg gcgtcggcgg atctgcaggt gtgggttgcg ccgaggtggg
    37621 cctgggaggg tcattcggcg tcgtaacggg gacagcgggc acgctggtgc tggtggacaa
    37681 gaagtttccg acgcttgtca aagcaatagg tgggtcgtcg agaccaaagt acgacagcga
    37741 acagtcgctc catgctggtt cgatgcttcg gattgccgcg ggcatggcca tttgcgggtt
    37801 gtaacccccg ggaacacaac ggagcagtag ggcatacgga tctggcacga aggttggcca
    37861 taccaagcgc tgtacggaac tgggtcgttg aagtcggcat agttgaccga gtagggaata
    37921 tcgttgattg gatatcctcg cttggtgaaa atatcagtgg atgcaagcgt tatgatctta
    37981 ttgtaacgtg tctcggcaga ccgacatggc catgtagcga tgacggtggc gaaggagaga
    38041 taaacgttgc cagagaaaaa tgtgtttccg ttcacaacgg cgtaggggcc agtagtaacc
    38101 tcagtccaag ttgcgttggg aaagtctggc gggcgagagg ccgcactcgt tgtaggcgct
    38161 gttgcacaca tgtcgcgcgt cgttgcgttt gacgcttccg gccagaagaa gaagtcaacg
    38221 gctgcacgac tgatggtgca agcggccgct ctgcaggttg cacagtcagg ccgggctggc
    38281 gaggtgatac caggaggtgc aggcgttatt tgattagcat tgctccatgc cgtgcttgac
    38341 gcactatact cgctccaaag gctagaacag tctgcgttcc ctacgctgca ggttggggag
    38401 ggagacggat attcttcgcc cttcgtgatt gttgaggtgg cagcgccagt gtggactgaa
    38461 gaatcggtgg tgatggtggt cataccatct gcatagcaga ttttgcctcc gaagaacgga
    38521 aggggatcat tgcatgtgct cgtacaagtc caggtggatg tggtgtagta gtctgtgtag
    38581 tcccaggttt cagtagtagt tatcgtcgtc agcaaagacg gcttgtacga gcgagaagcg
    38641 ctgctgtaag acgcctgcag gtagtcgcac agttgagccg ggttgcgacc ttcaacaagt
    38701 cagtatctga ggggctatct gctgtcaaga aggagtgctt actcgtagca tttgcagtag
    38761 attgcggttc acttgtcgaa gcgatcgtag acgctgccac agagctcgcc gtgctgtttg
    38821 tgaatgccga agtcgaaact atgagaaccc attagtcagt agtaacccaa gctgcacacc
    38881 gagtaaaacc cacagctttg acctgcaacg gtcgcaacgg tcacagcggc tgttacagcg
    38941 aacttccacg acattgtcga catgatgcgc acgcgaccaa atctagcgaa agactggaga
    39001 gtgtacgaca acgcacacgc cttggagatc accgcatctt aaagcctcac actttttgca
    39061 gggctggcca gggttgccca ccagtactac accctgaaga tgcctcccgg ctcaatgatt
    39121 gattgaacac ggcgccaagg ccggcacgtt cctgcatgca gggcgtcacc cgaagtttga
    39181 atggtcgaaa tgtggagcct agccatgcgg agggcttggt ttttgggggc tagctcgcag
    39241 agaccagcag tagtaccgat tgagtgaaaa agcggcagaa gtaggccgat ctttaccctg
    39301 gcccgccgga tgtagtaacc aagcgcgtac tagaggctct cctcaactag cgatatgtaa
    39361 ccttgtggtg ggtctttgcc atttcgtgat tcatgccact gtgacacgtg aatgaacgat
    39421 cgattaagat atgtgagagg ctggtaccag cgttgagaat ttttagccaa ggtctacgcc
    39481 tatgtagatc gtacagtacg acgaaggaac actctcgtca ccctgcgatg gaaatggtag
    39541 cacctatccg agcaaacgtt tctgaagcct gagaaaattc tgaccggatg gcaaggcgca
    39601 tatcgtctga cagacaccaa caatttgtgt atgctgttta aatttgcgca atattcgaga
    39661 gggcaatacg aaccaacaaa tagttcggcg agcgtctagt caatacaccg ccaggctagt
    39721 ccgcatatcg ttcttgcgcc atgtaagatg caagattgac cgataagccg accgttcaag
    39781 ttttccgatg atgacagtag aattttattt gaatgctgtc taacgacacc aatgtttcat
    39841 tcatactcat gcgatcgcgc attcacaagc caaacttgtg aaaggacgtg gaaggggttg
    39901 tattggagat gctgcagtga aacagcctgt ccagatatgg taagaggtga atgcttgtgt
    39961 aagtgtggag gcgaaaatgt agtcagcagt gacggcctcc atgtcccgcc tgtccgggcg
    40021 cttacccagg cacgtggcac tgatctggcc ccaacctttg tattggaatt cactgctatc
    40081 atttattata caccgaccta gttgagagaa agggtagcgt taaagagtga aaacagtcgt
    40141 ccatctagta tatcatgcag ccactcttct aatccgatgc ccaagatact tgcagtgctc
    40201 actggtgcct aaaataaggt aagcggcaaa tttgataggc ttacaacata tcttcttcag
    40261 acgttacgca actatgcagc ccacgaaagc tgatgcatca gcaagtttta tcatctgcgt
    40321 aacgcgacac tatcctgtag ttgagttgtt tgggtgcgat atctggggtg ttacgacatt
    40381 ggttctcacg tgctacatgt gaggctgtgg cgcggacagg gtgcatcacg aacgaataaa
    40441 tcatagtata gaactgtagt ataccagtat gaataatcct tcttcaaaat cgttctgtcc
    40501 gtggtcagct tcatgatttt ctatcaatcc atcaactttc atctattatg aatcaaacca
    40561 acgaagaaga tgcgagtcct caacttgaag cgatgaatga caccacagaa ttggcgtcat
    40621 taccacagcc tgatgaattg cccaagactt cggagcttca aagatccctg ccttgcgatg
    40681 tatgtggcga tttaaggcta gatgttttac gcgagacgaa acgctgtgac ttgaaagagc
    40741 ttgtacagaa acgcgcagca ggttgttcgt catgccaact cctgcatgct gttttgcctt
    40801 tgtcgcaaga tgattacatc ccgaattctt tgctagtgcc tagtagacgt tatggcacat
    40861 ggttggcccg ttcggtcaca ttatttctat ctgggagagg ctctttgtcg atagcaccat
    40921 ttacgaaaac ccattccttg tcaattcacg tattcgcggt cccaggtagt gttcccattt
    40981 ttcataagtt gaatacacgc tgctagcact cgacatagtc tcaatctagc gcagtgactg
    41041 actgaaaata ggagagtctt atccatggcc agtgattaag gaagaaattt ctgctataaa
    41101 aactcttgag acaagctgtc aatggataaa gaaccagatg gcagcttctg gcgatccacc
    41161 tccatatctg atgccaactc gagtactcga aatatccacg ccaggtcgtg tccgattgaa
    41221 ggtgtgtgga tccaacgaac agggacgcta cgcgtgtctg agttattgct ggggtaagaa
    41281 ctcgcacagg caactccgga ctacgaaaga tactctgata gagcatcaaa agggcattga
    41341 atggaatcag ctacctcgga cttttcaaga agccctgatt ttgacctata agctagggtt
    41401 acggtatctg tggattgact ctctttgtat cgttcaggac gatctagaag attggagaac
    41461 tgaaggtgga aaaatggcag atatatatgc acactcatac atcacgtttg cggcgacgaa
    41521 ttccatggat tctaagggcg gtctctgtaa tcctttaccg agaggtgagt tatgtaccgt
    41581 gtacacagcc gatggacctt tcaaagttcg gattttgcaa gaatacaact catcgcctta
    41641 tagaagctcg atgccgctca tgcaaagagc ttggttcttt caggaacaga ttttggcacc
    41701 ccgcattgtt tatttcgcac agtatgagct gttctggaag aatgtaaata caacaatctg
    41761 tgagtgttgt gagctcgaca aggaattgcc tccgctcgga gattcaaacc cgcaccacct
    41821 acaaaacctc aataactacg agcgtatgac ttggtggcac aacacggtag aggcttatac
    41881 gaaattacgg ttgacctttg aatatgatat attccccgca cttcaaggca tcgcgcacat
    41941 cacacaacag accaggaaat gcgattacta tgccggtctt tgggcggata cctttgtaca
    42001 ggatatgctc tggattgcca tcaggcctgg aaaacgtccg agctccaata cgtatcgtgc
    42061 cccgacttgg tcatgggcct caatagtagg aacaatcgca tatatgtcca gctactcatt
    42121 atcgatacac gttacagttc taagcaagag tactgtgcct gtaggcgaaa gcgaacttgg
    42181 ccagctaaag ggaggatatg tgacactccg tgggccatgc accgtcttcg atatcacgac
    42241 atgtcgaaga tttccttaca tgttagatta tcttaggtgc aggtacagtc tcttgcacct
    42301 agacatccgg tacaaataca actataatag gattcttttc atgcatacag cagattgctg
    42361 cgtcagggca tcacatacat ccatggtctt cttactttat cgatgtattg atgaacaaaa
    42421 gcggatttac gagcgggttg gcctatggca agtagaggac ccggaccaag gtggattgcc
    42481 cgatttgttg gaaatggaaa tcacggttgt gtaagccgac atcttgaata tctctgcagc
    42541 aagatgcaag atatatctag caagcaatga tttagtcgtc atacacgaga cacattggtt
    42601 taaagctatg cctggctacc tagtcgatct atgcgaagag gtcttctttg tcccgacgaa
    42661 aactgtgtct atatagtgat gtatacacga aatgatcatg gtgtttaaac tgaaatttgt
    42721 ctcctaagag aagttcattg atgggtctct aatgctcgga ccaagtcggg tgaattcccg
    42781 attcggattc tcgtgtcaaa gataccccga tgcccgagct accgcgcatg cgttgcccct
    42841 cgtgcgggga ggcgactctt gttttcacca tgtgcatctg gcgatggtgt acagtctcat
    42901 atcattatct catattccag ctggaagtag ttgagaccgg ctgttgagac aggattgctg
    42961 cgcgcccatg taaaaagtcg aatgctcgaa accggacgtt gctagagata cttcggagga
    43021 atcatgcatc caaatgtgca gagactaccc cggattttgg cagccgccat gcaatcctgc
    43081 ttagcttaaa tcttatttcg tccgccttta ccacctgctt gattttctgg ccttcagaga
    43141 cggcgctcaa gcagattata gaatcaatcc gatttatccg caaatcatat gatccggaag
    43201 aatcgatgag ccgatgggac cagggacatg actgatggaa cctggaatca atatgtatat
    43261 tagtcaaagc ctctccaccc gcaacggcat ccatcgcaaa aatgggcttc ttcacacgca
    43321 cagtgggcat tgcagcctcg cttttgtcgc ttgcaaccgc cgtttccatc acttccaccc
    43381 ggacgtataa cattagcaat gacgtggagg gatcagtcca tatgaatgcg ctcgccttcc
    43441 aacaaagtcc attgaccaca ttcggcgact atcaatacgt agctttttac agaaccgcgt
    43501 ccggttatgg gaaacattat gtgaacctcg gtcggagacg tatctcacct tcgatcggtg
    43561 actggcaatc ctttgctttt accgactatg ttcaacaaac actcgacgag cataacacaa
    43621 tcagtatggg tatcagcgga gacggtaaaa tccacttgag cttcgaccat cacgacgtac
    43681 ctctcaacta ccgtgtttct acatctggaa ttgctaagtc agtcccgtcc gactggacta
    43741 tggccacatt tggcggctca gtccaacaca gtcttcccgg ttctacaggg ccatggaccc
    43801 cattgactta cccacgcttt gaacgccttg caggtggcga catgctcatg gaattccgca
    43861 ttggtcaaag cggcgctggc gactcgtaca tccatcgcta ctccagcgca tccggctcct
    43921 ggagcgcact cgggaaatat ctgcaaggcc aggacaacaa tgcgtacatc aacggcttca
    43981 cgtcttccct cggcaaactc tacgccagct ggaccgtccg cgaaacgccc gatgcaagca
    44041 cgaatcacga cttctacttc gcgctctccg aagacgatgg caagacctgg aaagccacaa
    44101 ccggaaccac cgtctcgaag cccattacgc cctccacagc tggcatcaag gtcttcacca
    44161 tctcccagaa catgcaaatc atgaaccagg aagcccaaac cgccgacgac aaaggccgtt
    44221 tccactccct gatgcgggac aacacaaccg gaaccgcgcg cttctaccac tacctccgca
    44281 cggcgagcgg tactttcacc aaaaccgcga tcaacgctcc aggactgtcg aatcccccat
    44341 atcttgctta tcgcggcaag cttgctgcaa agggggacac cctcatcgct atacttcccg
    44401 atgcgccgaa gaacacgaca acgctttatg gcgcgactgc gggtggaaat tatcaggatt
    44461 ggaagctttt ggcgacgatt cagaatacgg cggggagccg ggtgtcgatg aggaaaggct
    44521 ggcgcagagt aatgtgttga gtgtgttcat taggcaaggg gggccgtttg gggagcgaaa
    44581 gattcaggtt tgggattatg atgtacagtg gtgaggactg gggttggatg agtggcggcg
    44641 gaatatcgcc taggtaattc tttgaaaata ccgaagatat gatttgatcg gtatctggaa
    44701 aatcaaaaga aaacttgttt gtttctatcg ggatacgtat gaatttgtga gcatacatga
    44761 attccagagc acacactttc agtatcgatc gcaccgttgt tagtttcaca ctagtccagc
    44821 agcgttcgta gcaaccaaac ataataaatg cttatcacta gcgttaggtc tttactcgag
    44881 gtcgtttgtc ggacacgcac aggtcaacgc tagcgaagaa cctgtacccg agtggctgtg
    44941 ccgatcccca gtaggcacag taggcatatc gccacgagta atgagaggcc tccaggccca
    45001 cttatccgtc tcaacgttag tatcaaagtg gagtggctta gctatcagct gaattaaatc
    45061 cggctcgcaa cttcagaaaa gacttttgtt caccgctagg taacaacaat agagcctgaa
    45121 cttacagcac agttcttcac gccgacataa aataatttcg catctgtaat tcgacttctt
    45181 gggtcgagag aactcgcttg tcccccagac tggaccacaa ataccgtact ttcgatcata
    45241 tacacttcca ctcacattgc agtaccgaag aaaagcgccg tttccaggat gctgtcgggc
    45301 ttgtggaaat tcgtgaagag catagtatct cggaaatccg tgaagagcaa tgcatctcac
    45361 ccaatgtgca tggatgacct ccaaatctca tctgattgcc aatgccaaat gaaaataaca
    45421 tttgtcggtc aagcaacagt tgggaagacc tcctttctaa cgtgagttga tcctgaacaa
    45481 aatggtttca gtgtgttgac gtgaacacca gcacggcgct tgaaagtcaa tttcccaatg
    45541 taagtcgaat cagaagcatt cttgacactt gtgctaatag attccaggta tacgttcctc
    45601 cggtgtacga gctgtctagt cttagtcttg aagttcaagg tgtgcagttc caatgtgcct
    45661 tatgggatac cggggatcac ccccacagcg agcaacttcg gccgttgtcg taccctaaca
    45721 ccaatatttt ctgcatatgc ttttcggtgg tcgaccccgg aagccttgaa gatgtgctgg
    45781 accgtgtaat gactctccag caatttgttg tgtgttttct aacatgtttc aagtttgcgc
    45841 ctgaggtcta tcattttaag cgaccccatg atccggtttt cttgctcgga ttccagacag
    45901 atcttcggga cgatccagcc actctatcga aactatcaga ggaaagcaaa gtgcctgtaa
    45961 caagggaaaa ggtaggttgt cttccggtct cagatagacc agtcgttcta atcatacaat
    46021 aggcagagaa gataagacat cagatcggtg cagtggccta catagaaagt tcagccatca
    46081 aaggagcaaa tgtactagag actttcgaga caatgctcgg tttagtagtg gaagccagtc
    46141 cgaaactgag aaaacgatac ttgaagcaga aagaaaaact ggaaagagga gagaagattg
    46201 aaagatagac tggtaaagga tgccctcaaa attgaccaaa atatttggca tatatgttca
    46261 acccccgact gaagtcaaaa cagtgtgctt tcaatctaca atgcttgcat cttcatatga
    46321 ctatcgattt gtatagggac aaccaattaa gtagttttag ggtagagaat gctgtgtgat
    46381 tggtgtaatt ttcggccaat aggaataccc gagtccgctc ggacatgcgg atttccatga
    46441 tttctccgca ttttgaacag ggattacgat cctagtagtc gaatcagggg accactacgc
    46501 ccctccgatt gcacttatga tatgaaatca caacccacga cttccacgat ggcacccata
    46561 tttacgccat tgcttcgaat agtgctgtac ttttgtggcg cagttagttc cagcacatgc
    46621 gttcgcggtc cgcaagctga tgactacagt atctcgccta cagcctttgt cgggcgatct
    46681 acaacatcta tctccatccg ctggcaaaac tgcctgggcc caaaatacgc gctgcgttct
    46741 atttccctca caacttcgag cttgtcggcg ggaacgtcgt gcgcaactgg cacgcgctgc
    46801 atgagcagta tggcgacatt gttcgcatca atccgacttg ggtttcgatc atcaatcctg
    46861 atgcctggag aggtactcct catccaatac attttgaaga acttcatccc tgattgatat
    46921 ccttctcaga aatatacggt accgcgaacg gaaagccgat tccaaaagac ccggctgtct
    46981 acaacacatt tgaaaataga aaacgagcag cgaacatcat atgtaagaga gttgcatgac
    47041 tgaatccaga caccattata gagctgaatc attttagctt ccaatgatcc agaccatgct
    47101 cgactccgcc gctgcatgag tcacgccttc tctgatcaag cgctccgcag ccaggaacct
    47161 atcatcaact cgtacattac gctcctcatc tccaaattga gggcgaaatc ccaagttgga
    47221 gcacaagtgg acattatgcg ctacgtcaac ttcaccactt tcgacatcct gggcgattta
    47281 tgcttcggag aatccttcgg cgcactggaa tcggagcagt acagtgaatg gatggcgaac
    47341 atgtttaagg gtgtcaagct cgtgccattc gtcaagttgt tcactcagta tccgattata
    47401 ggactgcctt ttttcttgat gacaaagctt ttcccgcaga ttctagccgc gagagccaaa
    47461 catgataact acacgatgga gaagacagcg aagagattag cgaaagagac agatcgaaag
    47521 gacttcatga ggtcagtcga atatatcctc ttgagctaac gccgtgctaa tcatcacagt
    47581 tacatcctaa agcataacga cgaaaagggc atgacgcgag aagaaatcat tcgcacctcg
    47641 ggcgtactta tcatcgccgg aagcgaaaca tcagcaactc ttctcagcgg tgcaatctac
    47701 tacttgcttt caaacccaac ctggctccac aaagcccgag aggagctcga caacgcgttc
    47761 aagaccgaat ccgagatttc cttcggaccc ctcggccagc tcaggatcct caacgccata
    47821 cttacagaaa ccttccgcat gtacccaccc gtcccagtcc tcctcccccg cgcaaccatc
    47881 aaagaagacg cca
//
