# Supplementary material for: A draft genome of the ascomycotal fungal species Pseudopithomyces maydicus (family Didymosphaeriaceae)
Source: bioRxiv preprint, doi:10.1101/2022.11.26.518055, version 1 (2022-11-29)
Supplement: Supplementary Results [file 518055_file09.zip › antiSMASH_download/contig_35.region001.gbk]

LOCUS       contig_35              63048 bp    DNA     linear   UNK 01-JAN-1980
DEFINITION  contig_35.
ACCESSION   contig_35
VERSION     contig_35
KEYWORDS    .
SOURCE      
  ORGANISM  
            .
COMMENT     ##antiSMASH-Data-START##
            Version      :: 6.0.1
            Run date     :: 2022-03-15 04:58:58
            NOTE: This is a single cluster extracted from a larger record!
            Orig. start  :: 26845
            Orig. end    :: 89893
            ##antiSMASH-Data-END##
FEATURES             Location/Qualifiers
     cand_cluster    1..63048
                     /SMILES="NC(C)C(=O)NC([*])C(=O)NC([*])C(=O)C([*])C(-O)"
                     /candidate_cluster_number="1"
                     /contig_edge="False"
                     /detection_rules="cds(Condensation and (AMP-binding or
                     A-OX))"
                     /detection_rules="cds(PKS_AT and (PKS_KS or ene_KS or
                     mod_KS or hyb_KS or itr_KS or tra_KS))"
                     /kind="neighbouring"
                     /product="NRPS"
                     /product="T1PKS"
                     /protoclusters="1"
                     /protoclusters="2"
                     /tool="antismash"
     region          1..63048
                     /candidate_cluster_numbers="1"
                     /candidate_cluster_numbers="2"
                     /candidate_cluster_numbers="3"
                     /contig_edge="False"
                     /product="NRPS"
                     /product="T1PKS"
                     /region_number="1"
                     /rules="cds(Condensation and (AMP-binding or A-OX))"
                     /rules="cds(PKS_AT and (PKS_KS or ene_KS or mod_KS or
                     hyb_KS or itr_KS or tra_KS))"
                     /tool="antismash"
     protocluster    1..51650
                     /aStool="rule-based-clusters"
                     /contig_edge="False"
                     /core_location="join{[58221:58495](-), [57698:57957](-),
                     [57370:57380](-), [49277:57318](-), [47891:49115](-),
                     [46845:47540](-)}"
                     /cutoff="20000"
                     /detection_rule="cds(Condensation and (AMP-binding or
                     A-OX))"
                     /neighbourhood="20000"
                     /product="NRPS"
                     /protocluster_number="1"
                     /tool="antismash"
     proto_core      complement(join(20001..20695,21047..22270,22433..30473,
                     30526..30535,30854..31112,31377..31650))
                     /aStool="rule-based-clusters"
                     /tool="antismash"
                     /cutoff="20000"
                     /detection_rule="cds(Condensation and (AMP-binding or
                     A-OX))"
                     /neighbourhood="20000"
                     /product="NRPS"
                     /protocluster_number="1"
     cand_cluster    1..51650
                     /SMILES="NC(C)C(=O)NC([*])C(=O)NC([*])C(=O)C([*])C(-O)"
                     /candidate_cluster_number="2"
                     /contig_edge="False"
                     /detection_rules="cds(Condensation and (AMP-binding or
                     A-OX))"
                     /kind="single"
                     /product="NRPS"
                     /protoclusters="1"
                     /tool="antismash"
     CDS             join(14018..14594,14849..14937)
                     /Name="input.path1.gene1"
                     /gene="input.path1.gene1"
                     /source="GlimmerHMM"
                     /transl_table=1
                     /translation="MSVKYGIEAIYHASYIDDKGMEMLEKAKTKHVVVPAINWLVCTLY
                     DAEAFGYPQAAAEKAGYKHELDAAIAGLREMHRRGIVVLPGGDYGFAWTPHGTYARDLE
                     HFVKLLGFTEHEAIIAATAGVASQFMQSHELGKVEAGYYADCILVDGNPLEDITVLQDH
                     DKLNIICINGRVHKAGRREFVSPLIAGENVLATGKHQYWPVAPRAFSKAGFLPTPEPN"
     PFAM_domain     14051..14542
                     /aSDomain="Amidohydro_1"
                     /aSTool="clusterhmmer"
                     /database="32.0"
                     /db_xref="PF01979.20"
                     /db_xref="GO:0016787"
                     /description="Amidohydrolase family"
                     /detection="hmmscan"
                     /domain_id="clusterhmmer_input.path1.gene1_0001"
                     /evalue="8.50E-07"
                     /gene_ontologies="GO:0016787: hydrolase activity"
                     /label="input.path1.gene1"
                     /locus_tag="input.path1.gene1"
                     /protein_end="175"
                     /protein_start="11"
                     /score="28.6"
                     /tool="antismash"
                     /translation="HASYIDDKGMEMLEKAKTKHVVVPAINWLVCTLYDAEAFGYPQAA
                     AEKAGYKHELDAAIAGLREMHRRGIVVLPGGDYGFAWTPHGTYARDLEHFVKLLGFTEH
                     EAIIAATAGVASQFMQSHELGKVEAGYYADCILVDGNPLEDITVLQDHDKLNIICINGR
                     V"
     protocluster    15253..63048
                     /aStool="rule-based-clusters"
                     /contig_edge="False"
                     /core_location="join{[62097:62376](+), [62500:62587](+),
                     [62642:62743](+), [63025:69893](+)}"
                     /cutoff="20000"
                     /detection_rule="cds(PKS_AT and (PKS_KS or ene_KS or mod_KS
                     or hyb_KS or itr_KS or tra_KS))"
                     /neighbourhood="20000"
                     /product="T1PKS"
                     /protocluster_number="2"
                     /tool="antismash"
     proto_core      join(35253..35531,35656..35742,35798..35898,36181..43048)
                     /aStool="rule-based-clusters"
                     /tool="antismash"
                     /cutoff="20000"
                     /detection_rule="cds(PKS_AT and (PKS_KS or ene_KS or mod_KS
                     or hyb_KS or itr_KS or tra_KS))"
                     /neighbourhood="20000"
                     /product="T1PKS"
                     /protocluster_number="2"
     cand_cluster    15253..63048
                     /SMILES="NC(C)C(=O)NC([*])C(=O)NC([*])C(=O)C([*])C(-O)"
                     /candidate_cluster_number="3"
                     /contig_edge="False"
                     /detection_rules="cds(PKS_AT and (PKS_KS or ene_KS or
                     mod_KS or hyb_KS or itr_KS or tra_KS))"
                     /kind="single"
                     /product="T1PKS"
                     /protoclusters="2"
                     /tool="antismash"
     CDS             complement(join(16699..17165,17230..17260))
                     /Name="input.path1.gene2"
                     /gene="input.path1.gene2"
                     /gene_functions="biosynthetic-additional
                     (rule-based-clusters) p450"
                     /gene_kind="biosynthetic-additional"
                     /sec_met_domain="p450 (E-value: 1.5e-21, bitscore: 66.1,
                     seeds: 50, tool: rule-based-clusters)"
                     /source="GlimmerHMM"
                     /transl_table=1
                     /translation="MSALDKHVPRNGQGRAYLLKKGAAIQMPSGPMHGMANVWGPDADQ
                     FRPDRFMDRGLPSKNAKLRRSAWTPFGGGAHLCPGRNFATAEILGFVTSMLLGYHVEPV
                     DGNWENFRPPPMGQCPLATAVCKPADEGSVFGTRVTRRSGWESVEWKFTSGKVWNEPGT
                     ND"
     PFAM_domain     complement(16876..17157)
                     /aSDomain="p450"
                     /aSTool="clusterhmmer"
                     /database="32.0"
                     /db_xref="PF00067.22"
                     /db_xref="GO:0005506"
                     /db_xref="GO:0016705"
                     /db_xref="GO:0020037"
                     /db_xref="GO:0055114"
                     /description="Cytochrome P450"
                     /detection="hmmscan"
                     /domain_id="clusterhmmer_input.path1.gene2_0002"
                     /evalue="2.40E-18"
                     /gene_ontologies="GO:0005506: iron ion binding"
                     /gene_ontologies="GO:0016705: oxidoreductase activity,
                     acting on paired donors, with incorporation or reduction of
                     molecular oxygen"
                     /gene_ontologies="GO:0020037: heme binding"
                     /gene_ontologies="GO:0055114: oxidation-reduction process"
                     /label="input.path1.gene2"
                     /locus_tag="input.path1.gene2"
                     /protein_end="107"
                     /protein_start="13"
                     /score="66.1"
                     /tool="antismash"
                     /translation="GRAYLLKKGAAIQMPSGPMHGMANVWGPDADQFRPDRFMDRGLPS
                     KNAKLRRSAWTPFGGGAHLCPGRNFATAEILGFVTSMLLGYHVEPVDGN"
     CDS             complement(join(20001..20695,21047..22270,22433..30473,
                     30526..30535,30854..31112,31377..31650))
                     /NRPS_PKS="Domain: AMP-binding (267-665). E-value: 2.9e-80.
                     Score: 261.6. Matches aSDomain:
                     nrpspksdomains_input.path1.gene3_AMP-binding.1"
                     /NRPS_PKS="Domain: PCP (805-873). E-value: 3.4e-15. Score:
                     47.8. Matches aSDomain:
                     nrpspksdomains_input.path1.gene3_PCP.1"
                     /NRPS_PKS="Domain: Condensation_DCL (921-1196). E-value:
                     1.2e-46. Score: 151.0. Matches aSDomain:
                     nrpspksdomains_input.path1.gene3_Condensation_DCL.1"
                     /NRPS_PKS="Domain: AMP-binding (1362-1761). E-value:
                     3.9e-78. Score: 254.6. Matches aSDomain:
                     nrpspksdomains_input.path1.gene3_AMP-binding.2"
                     /NRPS_PKS="Domain: PCP (1910-1976). E-value: 4.4e-14.
                     Score: 44.2. Matches aSDomain:
                     nrpspksdomains_input.path1.gene3_PCP.2"
                     /NRPS_PKS="Domain: Condensation_DCL (2023-2299). E-value:
                     5.9e-41. Score: 132.3. Matches aSDomain:
                     nrpspksdomains_input.path1.gene3_Condensation_DCL.2"
                     /NRPS_PKS="Domain: AMP-binding (2464-2862). E-value:
                     2.5e-88. Score: 288.2. Matches aSDomain:
                     nrpspksdomains_input.path1.gene3_AMP-binding.3"
                     /NRPS_PKS="Domain: PCP (2935-3004). E-value: 2.3e-15.
                     Score: 48.4. Matches aSDomain:
                     nrpspksdomains_input.path1.gene3_PCP.3"
                     /NRPS_PKS="Domain: Condensation_DCL (3072-3250). E-value:
                     1.1e-19. Score: 62.3. Matches aSDomain:
                     nrpspksdomains_input.path1.gene3_Condensation_DCL.3"
                     /NRPS_PKS="type: NRPS"
                     /Name="input.path1.gene3"
                     /gene="input.path1.gene3"
                     /gene_functions="biosynthetic (rule-based-clusters) NRPS:
                     AMP-binding"
                     /gene_functions="biosynthetic (rule-based-clusters) NRPS:
                     Condensation"
                     /gene_functions="biosynthetic-additional
                     (rule-based-clusters) PP-binding"
                     /gene_functions="biosynthetic-additional (smcogs)
                     SMCOG1002:AMP-dependent synthetase and ligase (Score:
                     230.2; E-value: 6e-70)"
                     /gene_kind="biosynthetic"
                     /sec_met_domain="Condensation (E-value: 1.9e-45, bitscore:
                     144.7, seeds: 42, tool: rule-based-clusters)"
                     /sec_met_domain="AMP-binding (E-value: 2.5e-91, bitscore:
                     295.8, seeds: 400, tool: rule-based-clusters)"
                     /sec_met_domain="PP-binding (E-value: 5.1e-12, bitscore:
                     35.8, seeds: 164, tool: rule-based-clusters)"
                     /source="GlimmerHMM"
                     /transl_table=1
                     /translation="MDYSSLDRMNEEKLERITENSLLNIDNIYPCSSVQENMLLGSSLD
                     EAAYMCAFTVRVSTSGRFASCDAESWVAAWNMVVAKHSALRTICIEMLSYSDYVLDQQQ
                     PSDKPSSDYWKDYLLKTQETNLPVTREKEESLQQFETVKYTMPLNVTSVDRLCQKHDID
                     LASVCQFAWGVILRNPTNYDASLIISASQAGIEVSLDYWASRMDRVYAEGLVQNFQQVL
                     SSIFQDIGTPIAKLELLSNEQKQQILKRNGHVHQGINQCVHEPIDDRIRKQPMASAVDA
                     WDGTLTYEELNLSAIPLTQKLISMGVGPEVPVGLCMNKSKLVPVAMLAILRAGGAVLPI
                     GIAEPLARLEVILADSSPRVILCDANQMGRLSGVKTPLLQIAVRNESPQLLDAPTQSQN
                     PQLPSPKNTAWIFYTSGSTGTPKGVLVGHNALATSMQAHGVALGVSTETRVLQFAAHTF
                     DVSLYELLTTLVYGGCICIPSEQDRVNDLAGVARRLEVNVLSLTPSVASTITPEDVPLV
                     RKLVMFGEEVKASVVETWLGKATILNAYGPTEASIFASVSEPFQKVEDRSNIGFGMNVN
                     LWITDPLDPGQLCPPGAPGELLIEGPLLARGYLNDDSKTAAAFIDDPEFCSQLRLESGR
                     RFYRTGDIVRQNSDFSVTYVGRRDTQIKIRGQRLDVAEVEHWITKLLGNSRKAVVGLLP
                     AVKEGASANLFAAVESPLDGNAISGTGAIEAPSDELRENLNRLRHSLQGRLPAYMVPTF
                     YVPFREIPLTASGKTDRKSVRGLISELSISDLESYVSNELNEDDEVLEGTARVLQVLWA
                     SVLGIKETSIRSGDHFLYKGGDSISAIRLVEGARQQNLKMTVADVLTFPRLEDLAKLLE
                     ERKTNSEDSVDQEQKNHDPPPFSLWKPSSSDPEAELEDIASQCNVGVSDVEDIYPCTPL
                     QESMLAATQQRPTAYLVRQVYNLASSIDTKRFQHTWEVMMKRAPVMRTRVLLGQRSGSL
                     QVLTKTAPSWYYDTDLNAYLEKDQSRAMAVGQPLMRFALIEEAANGARYFVWTAHHSVY
                     DGWSAQLIYRHLAAHYLHDELPPAVAFTRFIHHLQDGSLTSEESTSFWRQHLEGDVPSA
                     FPSMPSSYYKPKPVSMFNSEIDTSLASFKPGVSLANVLRAAWAMTLSQYLGTRDVVFGA
                     TLSGRNAPVKEITDLIAPTITTLPIRVHVDQSEIVSGYLEQVQSQAVAMIPFEHTGLDT
                     IRRLLPDLYSATDIKHVLIIEPGREELTSQLPGMDLQSTSLDAFDTFALTVQCQLPSDK
                     GGLVNVQARFDSHVVSESQVDVLLRQFRHWVCQFLDDANRNTRLQTLEGVTAEDLERIK
                     SRNAEIPTRDESCLHDLVFSVAREQPNSPAVCAWDGNFTYREVYDYARKLALHLRSLGV
                     GPKIRVGFVMDKSKWTVIAMLGILEAGGVVVLLGRQFPVERLEILIKDCEAQVVLTNEN
                     HTKALAGAGPPIVAVDEALMESLPAPIIEGPICPTVKPHHPAWIVYTSGSTGLPKGSLL
                     IHGGLATSLPAHGRATNWDKNCRTLQFSAHTFDPTIQEIMTTMIFGGCVCIPSEYQRIN
                     SLTHCIADMNVNTVVLTSTVASMVDPTDAPSVTQLQLVGEQAKPSVVEKWLGHAEIINI
                     YGPSECSVYSSCSKPMQRVDDAPNIGFPLDACNLWITSTSDYNQLCPIGVPGELLIENA
                     WQAQEYINLPELTAKSFVIEPKFIQKLGLGGKNRRFYRTSDLVRQNADGTYTHLGRIDS
                     QVKYRGHRVELSDIEYWIGKLLDGVKTVVVDLVDLQAGKGVGDLVAVMDFVEDDGNTDH
                     KETEEIDGINIISPSTELQKALLDLKDALADKLPSYMVPTAYLPWKEVPLNPSGKTNRS
                     AVRKFLTGLESGLSLMQRYLADDAIKEPPKSELGMQIQQLWAEVLSLDIRSIGGRDHFT
                     RLGGDSLAAMKLVAAGRNIGFDMTVASIFTHPILDDFAHAMDQELVNGTKRILKEDPAP
                     FELGLGSPKGTNFQSELVDIAAQCGVTPDKIEDVYPCTPMQEALFALTARTRNPATYTY
                     RQVLKASQDVDLARFQTAWELVATKLPILRTRIVLAQNTGFLQAVVDADLQWNKGTDLQ
                     KYLDLDKKTEFEVGQPLLRCALIEDPTYSASYFVLTTHHSIFDKWSLEKVIRDYLYPAY
                     TGRKMSKVIPYSRFIRYVLEYDQEAASKYWSLALGEGDIFTDFPSLIAMGSYEPKPTSL
                     LERTVQINQTAELQVPFPSLLRAAWALTVAQYAAVDDVLFAVNLSGRTAPVADIADIAG
                     PTFTTVPVRVNVNTSQKVQDFLQNVHRDAIEMIPHEHIGLQQIKKFAPTFAPADIRHLF
                     LVHTAAEEDTADDMPGFEQVHMRLDALDDYALKILCKMDDRGSQASIEARYDSYVLPDH
                     KLMLMLRQFEHNILQLADPTTQKMSLGGLPLVNSEDLSQICAWNPEIEEVAPGCVHDLI
                     RDSVRERPEAEAICSWDGQFTYKELEQKAKTLAHVLTKEGGVGPEVPVGLCMEKSRWAI
                     VAMLAILYAGGAVAPLGVQFPLERLSTITKDCSPAIILCDERQVQKFNTLGYKSMVVSE
                     SSIDQIQREQSLQERLVPSSLVRPENTAWIMYTSGSTGTPKGVVLEHRNLHRTLLEIGK
                     YCNASHSTRMLQFSAYVFDVSISDVFVALASGGTLCIPSEHERMNDLVGVIQRLRVNSM
                     QLTTSTAALISPSEVPSIKMLLLMGELISPALVEKWLQSSNATLINSYGPVETSIYCTT
                     NVKLKNKDDAFMIGKTFAGKTWVVDPHDHNRIAPIGAVGELLVEGPLVAREYLNDPVKT
                     ATSFITNPEFVKHISSSSETRRMYRTGDLVRYNEDGSLAIVGRVQPAWQSYRPLSNLLS
                     RNASSYMVPMVYVQMEAIPKTVSGKTDHRAVRRFMLTEGLTHQATSDVMQAGVVQSETE
                     SVMRTLWAVVLAMKEESIDREDSFFGLGADSISAMKLVAAAKQRQLKVRVVDIFRNPVL
                     WKLAAAIQALNGKAVQQPYQAFYHLGTPGEIERVVEESICSTVGLSKDAINDAFPATDA
                     VAFNVTGALMSSQAEVSTFILDTESDLDLELLQQSCVGLTKHVEAFRTVFVLETQTGRL
                     LHVILKSYENHVRVLRTSDSIDSATKSLLGAEMLQPFQFGRPMMKMAIIRSDADAKTRI
                     LLRMSHALYDGMSLPIIWDTLKALYNNGGDIERPLSSFSSYVHELALHKDDKSYQYWRS
                     LLEGSKMPEINRAVKSNHQRPMAMAFTESRTIPLLALRALPSHSGSRGPNFNISLLNDE
                     ANPLTSWYDIAVVSEEDGGVLKLNLGFASPAIEQETADLLLEDLVNTIHIVTTVAASKS
                     DRMVLHDTEAMPRSSLNPALRKEASFISGTIKTPSISNDIVTSPTSTTLEKLAEMWFSS
                     FSSKSMEVPSSQEGDSVPLRMRNAPFFELGGDLLDALHFIAKVQHQRALAKLDSQMERA
                     NKEHGELRIDDILDHPSLATFAEFLQDHRISLF"
     aSDomain        complement(21105..21638)
                     /aSDomain="Condensation"
                     /aSTool="nrps_pks_domains"
                     /database="nrpspksdomains.hmm"
                     /detection="hmmscan"
                     /domain_id="nrpspksdomains_input.path1.gene3_Condensation_D
                     CL.3"
                     /domain_subtype="Condensation_DCL"
                     /evalue="1.10E-19"
                     /label="input.path1.gene3_Condensation_DCL.3"
                     /locus_tag="input.path1.gene3"
                     /protein_end="3250"
                     /protein_start="3072"
                     /score="62.3"
                     /tool="antismash"
                     /translation="FILDTESDLDLELLQQSCVGLTKHVEAFRTVFVLETQTGRLLHVI
                     LKSYENHVRVLRTSDSIDSATKSLLGAEMLQPFQFGRPMMKMAIIRSDADAKTRILLRM
                     SHALYDGMSLPIIWDTLKALYNNGGDIERPLSSFSSYVHELALHKDDKSYQYWRSLLEG
                     SKMPEINRAVKSNHQ"
     aSModule        21105..21638
                     /domains="nrpspksdomains_input.path1.gene3_Condensation_DCL
                     .3"
                     /incomplete
                     /locus_tags="input.path1.gene3"
                     /tool="antismash"
                     /type="nrps"
     PFAM_domain     complement(21120..21644)
                     /aSDomain="Condensation"
                     /aSTool="clusterhmmer"
                     /database="32.0"
                     /db_xref="PF00668.20"
                     /description="Condensation domain"
                     /detection="hmmscan"
                     /domain_id="clusterhmmer_input.path1.gene3_0011"
                     /evalue="1.60E-16"
                     /label="input.path1.gene3"
                     /locus_tag="input.path1.gene3"
                     /protein_end="3245"
                     /protein_start="3070"
                     /score="60.0"
                     /tool="antismash"
                     /translation="STFILDTESDLDLELLQQSCVGLTKHVEAFRTVFVLETQTGRLLH
                     VILKSYENHVRVLRTSDSIDSATKSLLGAEMLQPFQFGRPMMKMAIIRSDADAKTRILL
                     RMSHALYDGMSLPIIWDTLKALYNNGGDIERPLSSFSSYVHELALHKDDKSYQYWRSLL
                     EGSKMPEINRAV"
     CDS_motif       complement(21264..21323)
                     /aSTool="nrps_pks_domains"
                     /database="abmotifs"
                     /detection="hmmscan"
                     /domain_id="nrpspksmotif_input.path1.gene3_0024"
                     /evalue="1.60E-02"
                     /label="C3_LCL_132-143"
                     /locus_tag="input.path1.gene3"
                     /protein_end="3197"
                     /protein_start="3177"
                     /score="8.0"
                     /tool="antismash"
                     /translation="HALYDGMSLPIIWDTLKALY"
     CDS_motif       complement(21540..21617)
                     /aSTool="nrps_pks_domains"
                     /database="abmotifs"
                     /detection="hmmscan"
                     /domain_id="nrpspksmotif_input.path1.gene3_0023"
                     /evalue="1.30E-02"
                     /label="C2_starter_024-063"
                     /locus_tag="input.path1.gene3"
                     /protein_end="3105"
                     /protein_start="3079"
                     /score="8.2"
                     /tool="antismash"
                     /translation="DLDLELLQQSCVGLTKHVEAFRTVFV"
     aSDomain        complement(21843..22049)
                     /aSDomain="PCP"
                     /aSTool="nrps_pks_domains"
                     /database="nrpspksdomains.hmm"
                     /detection="hmmscan"
                     /domain_id="nrpspksdomains_input.path1.gene3_PCP.3"
                     /evalue="2.30E-15"
                     /label="input.path1.gene3_PCP.3"
                     /locus_tag="input.path1.gene3"
                     /protein_end="3004"
                     /protein_start="2935"
                     /score="48.4"
                     /tool="antismash"
                     /translation="ESVMRTLWAVVLAMKEESIDREDSFFGLGADSISAMKLVAAAKQR
                     QLKVRVVDIFRNPVLWKLAAAIQA"
     aSModule        21843..24947
                     /complete
                     /domains="nrpspksdomains_input.path1.gene3_Condensation_DCL
                     .2"
                     /domains="nrpspksdomains_input.path1.gene3_AMP-binding.3"
                     /domains="nrpspksdomains_input.path1.gene3_PCP.3"
                     /locus_tags="input.path1.gene3"
                     /monomer_pairings="X -> X"
                     /tool="antismash"
                     /type="nrps"
     PFAM_domain     complement(21849..22040)
                     /aSDomain="PP-binding"
                     /aSTool="clusterhmmer"
                     /database="32.0"
                     /db_xref="PF00550.25"
                     /description="Phosphopantetheine attachment site"
                     /detection="hmmscan"
                     /domain_id="clusterhmmer_input.path1.gene3_0010"
                     /evalue="6.60E-09"
                     /label="input.path1.gene3"
                     /locus_tag="input.path1.gene3"
                     /protein_end="3002"
                     /protein_start="2938"
                     /score="36.0"
                     /tool="antismash"
                     /translation="MRTLWAVVLAMKEESIDREDSFFGLGADSISAMKLVAAAKQRQLK
                     VRVVDIFRNPVLWKLAAAI"
     aSDomain        complement(join(22269..22270,22433..23564))
                     /aSDomain="TIGR01733"
                     /aSTool="tigrfam"
                     /description="AA-adenyl-dom: amino acid adenylation domain"
                     /detection="hmmscan"
                     /domain_id="TIGRFam_input.path1.gene3_0002"
                     /evalue="8.70E-97"
                     /identifier="TIGR01733"
                     /label="input.path1.gene3"
                     /locus_tag="input.path1.gene3"
                     /protein_end="2862"
                     /protein_start="2484"
                     /score="322.4"
                     /tool="antismash"
                     /translation="TYKELEQKAKTLAHVLTKEGGVGPEVPVGLCMEKSRWAIVAMLAI
                     LYAGGAVAPLGVQFPLERLSTITKDCSPAIILCDERQVQKFNTLGYKSMVVSESSIDQI
                     QREQSLQERLVPSSLVRPENTAWIMYTSGSTGTPKGVVLEHRNLHRTLLEIGKYCNASH
                     STRMLQFSAYVFDVSISDVFVALASGGTLCIPSEHERMNDLVGVIQRLRVNSMQLTTST
                     AALISPSEVPSIKMLLLMGELISPALVEKWLQSSNATLINSYGPVETSIYCTTNVKLKN
                     KDDAFMIGKTFAGKTWVVDPHDHNRIAPIGAVGELLVEGPLVAREYLNDPVKTATSFIT
                     NPEFVKHISSSSETRRMYRTGDLVRYNEDGSLAIVGRV"
     aSDomain        complement(join(22269..22270,22433..23624))
                     /aSDomain="AMP-binding"
                     /aSTool="nrps_pks_domains"
                     /database="nrpspksdomains.hmm"
                     /detection="hmmscan"
                     /domain_id="nrpspksdomains_input.path1.gene3_AMP-binding.3"
                     /evalue="2.50E-88"
                     /label="input.path1.gene3_AMP-binding.3"
                     /locus_tag="input.path1.gene3"
                     /protein_end="2862"
                     /protein_start="2464"
                     /score="288.2"
                     /specificity="consensus: X"
                     /tool="antismash"
                     /translation="RDSVRERPEAEAICSWDGQFTYKELEQKAKTLAHVLTKEGGVGPE
                     VPVGLCMEKSRWAIVAMLAILYAGGAVAPLGVQFPLERLSTITKDCSPAIILCDERQVQ
                     KFNTLGYKSMVVSESSIDQIQREQSLQERLVPSSLVRPENTAWIMYTSGSTGTPKGVVL
                     EHRNLHRTLLEIGKYCNASHSTRMLQFSAYVFDVSISDVFVALASGGTLCIPSEHERMN
                     DLVGVIQRLRVNSMQLTTSTAALISPSEVPSIKMLLLMGELISPALVEKWLQSSNATLI
                     NSYGPVETSIYCTTNVKLKNKDDAFMIGKTFAGKTWVVDPHDHNRIAPIGAVGELLVEG
                     PLVAREYLNDPVKTATSFITNPEFVKHISSSSETRRMYRTGDLVRYNEDGSLAIVGRV"
     PFAM_domain     complement(join(22269..22270,22433..23624))
                     /aSDomain="AMP-binding"
                     /aSTool="clusterhmmer"
                     /database="32.0"
                     /db_xref="PF00501.28"
                     /db_xref="GO:0003824"
                     /description="AMP-binding enzyme"
                     /detection="hmmscan"
                     /domain_id="clusterhmmer_input.path1.gene3_0009"
                     /evalue="5.80E-80"
                     /gene_ontologies="GO:0003824: catalytic activity"
                     /label="input.path1.gene3"
                     /locus_tag="input.path1.gene3"
                     /protein_end="2862"
                     /protein_start="2464"
                     /score="268.9"
                     /tool="antismash"
                     /translation="RDSVRERPEAEAICSWDGQFTYKELEQKAKTLAHVLTKEGGVGPE
                     VPVGLCMEKSRWAIVAMLAILYAGGAVAPLGVQFPLERLSTITKDCSPAIILCDERQVQ
                     KFNTLGYKSMVVSESSIDQIQREQSLQERLVPSSLVRPENTAWIMYTSGSTGTPKGVVL
                     EHRNLHRTLLEIGKYCNASHSTRMLQFSAYVFDVSISDVFVALASGGTLCIPSEHERMN
                     DLVGVIQRLRVNSMQLTTSTAALISPSEVPSIKMLLLMGELISPALVEKWLQSSNATLI
                     NSYGPVETSIYCTTNVKLKNKDDAFMIGKTFAGKTWVVDPHDHNRIAPIGAVGELLVEG
                     PLVAREYLNDPVKTATSFITNPEFVKHISSSSETRRMYRTGDLVRYNEDGSLAIVGRV"
     CDS_motif       complement(22551..22640)
                     /aSTool="nrps_pks_domains"
                     /database="abmotifs"
                     /detection="hmmscan"
                     /domain_id="nrpspksmotif_input.path1.gene3_0022"
                     /evalue="1.30E-13"
                     /label="NRPS-A_a6"
                     /locus_tag="input.path1.gene3"
                     /protein_end="2822"
                     /protein_start="2792"
                     /score="43.0"
                     /tool="antismash"
                     /translation="PIGAVGELLVEGPLVAREYLNDPVKTATSF"
     CDS_motif       complement(22752..22778)
                     /aSTool="nrps_pks_domains"
                     /database="abmotifs"
                     /detection="hmmscan"
                     /domain_id="nrpspksmotif_input.path1.gene3_0021"
                     /evalue="5.10E+00"
                     /label="NRPS-A_a5"
                     /locus_tag="input.path1.gene3"
                     /protein_end="2755"
                     /protein_start="2746"
                     /score="1.1"
                     /tool="antismash"
                     /translation="SYGPVETSI"
     CDS_motif       complement(23130..23189)
                     /aSTool="nrps_pks_domains"
                     /database="abmotifs"
                     /detection="hmmscan"
                     /domain_id="nrpspksmotif_input.path1.gene3_0020"
                     /evalue="6.90E-09"
                     /label="NRPS-A_a3"
                     /locus_tag="input.path1.gene3"
                     /protein_end="2629"
                     /protein_start="2609"
                     /score="27.8"
                     /tool="antismash"
                     /translation="AWIMYTSGSTGTPKGVVLEH"
     CDS_motif       complement(23400..23438)
                     /aSTool="nrps_pks_domains"
                     /database="abmotifs"
                     /detection="hmmscan"
                     /domain_id="nrpspksmotif_input.path1.gene3_0019"
                     /evalue="4.00E-01"
                     /label="NRPS-A_a2"
                     /locus_tag="input.path1.gene3"
                     /protein_end="2539"
                     /protein_start="2526"
                     /score="4.8"
                     /tool="antismash"
                     /translation="LAILYAGGAVAPL"
     PFAM_domain     complement(23727..24947)
                     /aSDomain="Condensation"
                     /aSTool="clusterhmmer"
                     /database="32.0"
                     /db_xref="PF00668.20"
                     /description="Condensation domain"
                     /detection="hmmscan"
                     /domain_id="clusterhmmer_input.path1.gene3_0008"
                     /evalue="4.90E-32"
                     /label="input.path1.gene3"
                     /locus_tag="input.path1.gene3"
                     /protein_end="2430"
                     /protein_start="2023"
                     /score="111.2"
                     /tool="antismash"
                     /translation="EDVYPCTPMQEALFALTARTRNPATYTYRQVLKASQDVDLARFQT
                     AWELVATKLPILRTRIVLAQNTGFLQAVVDADLQWNKGTDLQKYLDLDKKTEFEVGQPL
                     LRCALIEDPTYSASYFVLTTHHSIFDKWSLEKVIRDYLYPAYTGRKMSKVIPYSRFIRY
                     VLEYDQEAASKYWSLALGEGDIFTDFPSLIAMGSYEPKPTSLLERTVQINQTAELQVPF
                     PSLLRAAWALTVAQYAAVDDVLFAVNLSGRTAPVADIADIAGPTFTTVPVRVNVNTSQK
                     VQDFLQNVHRDAIEMIPHEHIGLQQIKKFAPTFAPADIRHLFLVHTAAEEDTADDMPGF
                     EQVHMRLDALDDYALKILCKMDDRGSQASIEARYDSYVLPDHKLMLMLRQFEHNILQLA
                     DPTTQKMS"
     aSDomain        complement(24120..24947)
                     /aSDomain="Condensation"
                     /aSTool="nrps_pks_domains"
                     /database="nrpspksdomains.hmm"
                     /detection="hmmscan"
                     /domain_id="nrpspksdomains_input.path1.gene3_Condensation_D
                     CL.2"
                     /domain_subtype="Condensation_DCL"
                     /evalue="5.90E-41"
                     /label="input.path1.gene3_Condensation_DCL.2"
                     /locus_tag="input.path1.gene3"
                     /protein_end="2299"
                     /protein_start="2023"
                     /score="132.3"
                     /tool="antismash"
                     /translation="EDVYPCTPMQEALFALTARTRNPATYTYRQVLKASQDVDLARFQT
                     AWELVATKLPILRTRIVLAQNTGFLQAVVDADLQWNKGTDLQKYLDLDKKTEFEVGQPL
                     LRCALIEDPTYSASYFVLTTHHSIFDKWSLEKVIRDYLYPAYTGRKMSKVIPYSRFIRY
                     VLEYDQEAASKYWSLALGEGDIFTDFPSLIAMGSYEPKPTSLLERTVQINQTAELQVPF
                     PSLLRAAWALTVAQYAAVDDVLFAVNLSGRTAPVADIADIAGPTFTTVPVRVNV"
     CDS_motif       complement(24129..24224)
                     /aSTool="nrps_pks_domains"
                     /database="abmotifs"
                     /detection="hmmscan"
                     /domain_id="nrpspksmotif_input.path1.gene3_0018"
                     /evalue="2.70E-07"
                     /label="C5_DCL_263-294"
                     /locus_tag="input.path1.gene3"
                     /protein_end="2296"
                     /protein_start="2264"
                     /score="23.1"
                     /tool="antismash"
                     /translation="DVLFAVNLSGRTAPVADIADIAGPTFTTVPVR"
     CDS_motif       complement(24531..24575)
                     /aSTool="nrps_pks_domains"
                     /database="abmotifs"
                     /detection="hmmscan"
                     /domain_id="nrpspksmotif_input.path1.gene3_0017"
                     /evalue="2.40E-02"
                     /label="C3_LCL_132-143"
                     /locus_tag="input.path1.gene3"
                     /protein_end="2162"
                     /protein_start="2147"
                     /score="7.5"
                     /tool="antismash"
                     /translation="HHSIFDKWSLEKVIR"
     CDS_motif       complement(24762..24872)
                     /aSTool="nrps_pks_domains"
                     /database="abmotifs"
                     /detection="hmmscan"
                     /domain_id="nrpspksmotif_input.path1.gene3_0016"
                     /evalue="6.00E-05"
                     /label="C2_DCL_024-062"
                     /locus_tag="input.path1.gene3"
                     /protein_end="2085"
                     /protein_start="2048"
                     /score="15.4"
                     /tool="antismash"
                     /translation="YTYRQVLKASQDVDLARFQTAWELVATKLPILRTRIV"
     aSDomain        complement(25089..25286)
                     /aSDomain="PCP"
                     /aSTool="nrps_pks_domains"
                     /database="nrpspksdomains.hmm"
                     /detection="hmmscan"
                     /domain_id="nrpspksdomains_input.path1.gene3_PCP.2"
                     /evalue="4.40E-14"
                     /label="input.path1.gene3_PCP.2"
                     /locus_tag="input.path1.gene3"
                     /protein_end="1976"
                     /protein_start="1910"
                     /score="44.2"
                     /tool="antismash"
                     /translation="IQQLWAEVLSLDIRSIGGRDHFTRLGGDSLAAMKLVAAGRNIGFD
                     MTVASIFTHPILDDFAHAMDQ"
     aSModule        25089..28253
                     /complete
                     /domains="nrpspksdomains_input.path1.gene3_Condensation_DCL
                     .1"
                     /domains="nrpspksdomains_input.path1.gene3_AMP-binding.2"
                     /domains="nrpspksdomains_input.path1.gene3_PCP.2"
                     /locus_tags="input.path1.gene3"
                     /monomer_pairings="X -> X"
                     /tool="antismash"
                     /type="nrps"
     PFAM_domain     complement(25101..25289)
                     /aSDomain="PP-binding"
                     /aSTool="clusterhmmer"
                     /database="32.0"
                     /db_xref="PF00550.25"
                     /description="Phosphopantetheine attachment site"
                     /detection="hmmscan"
                     /domain_id="clusterhmmer_input.path1.gene3_0007"
                     /evalue="4.60E-08"
                     /label="input.path1.gene3"
                     /locus_tag="input.path1.gene3"
                     /protein_end="1972"
                     /protein_start="1909"
                     /score="33.3"
                     /tool="antismash"
                     /translation="QIQQLWAEVLSLDIRSIGGRDHFTRLGGDSLAAMKLVAAGRNIGF
                     DMTVASIFTHPILDDFAH"
     CDS_motif       complement(25704..25769)
                     /aSTool="nrps_pks_domains"
                     /database="abmotifs"
                     /detection="hmmscan"
                     /domain_id="nrpspksmotif_input.path1.gene3_0015"
                     /evalue="7.50E-09"
                     /label="NRPS-A_a8"
                     /locus_tag="input.path1.gene3"
                     /protein_end="1771"
                     /protein_start="1749"
                     /score="27.9"
                     /tool="antismash"
                     /translation="HLGRIDSQVKYRGHRVELSDIE"
     PFAM_domain     complement(25734..26927)
                     /aSDomain="AMP-binding"
                     /aSTool="clusterhmmer"
                     /database="32.0"
                     /db_xref="PF00501.28"
                     /db_xref="GO:0003824"
                     /description="AMP-binding enzyme"
                     /detection="hmmscan"
                     /domain_id="clusterhmmer_input.path1.gene3_0006"
                     /evalue="3.00E-65"
                     /gene_ontologies="GO:0003824: catalytic activity"
                     /label="input.path1.gene3"
                     /locus_tag="input.path1.gene3"
                     /protein_end="1761"
                     /protein_start="1363"
                     /score="220.5"
                     /tool="antismash"
                     /translation="VAREQPNSPAVCAWDGNFTYREVYDYARKLALHLRSLGVGPKIRV
                     GFVMDKSKWTVIAMLGILEAGGVVVLLGRQFPVERLEILIKDCEAQVVLTNENHTKALA
                     GAGPPIVAVDEALMESLPAPIIEGPICPTVKPHHPAWIVYTSGSTGLPKGSLLIHGGLA
                     TSLPAHGRATNWDKNCRTLQFSAHTFDPTIQEIMTTMIFGGCVCIPSEYQRINSLTHCI
                     ADMNVNTVVLTSTVASMVDPTDAPSVTQLQLVGEQAKPSVVEKWLGHAEIINIYGPSEC
                     SVYSSCSKPMQRVDDAPNIGFPLDACNLWITSTSDYNQLCPIGVPGELLIENAWQAQEY
                     INLPELTAKSFVIEPKFIQKLGLGGKNRRFYRTSDLVRQNADGTYTHLGRIDSQVKYR"
     aSDomain        complement(25734..26930)
                     /aSDomain="AMP-binding"
                     /aSTool="nrps_pks_domains"
                     /database="nrpspksdomains.hmm"
                     /detection="hmmscan"
                     /domain_id="nrpspksdomains_input.path1.gene3_AMP-binding.2"
                     /evalue="3.90E-78"
                     /label="input.path1.gene3_AMP-binding.2"
                     /locus_tag="input.path1.gene3"
                     /protein_end="1761"
                     /protein_start="1362"
                     /score="254.6"
                     /specificity="consensus: X"
                     /tool="antismash"
                     /translation="SVAREQPNSPAVCAWDGNFTYREVYDYARKLALHLRSLGVGPKIR
                     VGFVMDKSKWTVIAMLGILEAGGVVVLLGRQFPVERLEILIKDCEAQVVLTNENHTKAL
                     AGAGPPIVAVDEALMESLPAPIIEGPICPTVKPHHPAWIVYTSGSTGLPKGSLLIHGGL
                     ATSLPAHGRATNWDKNCRTLQFSAHTFDPTIQEIMTTMIFGGCVCIPSEYQRINSLTHC
                     IADMNVNTVVLTSTVASMVDPTDAPSVTQLQLVGEQAKPSVVEKWLGHAEIINIYGPSE
                     CSVYSSCSKPMQRVDDAPNIGFPLDACNLWITSTSDYNQLCPIGVPGELLIENAWQAQE
                     YINLPELTAKSFVIEPKFIQKLGLGGKNRRFYRTSDLVRQNADGTYTHLGRIDSQVKYR
                     "
     CDS_motif       complement(25875..25964)
                     /aSTool="nrps_pks_domains"
                     /database="abmotifs"
                     /detection="hmmscan"
                     /domain_id="nrpspksmotif_input.path1.gene3_0014"
                     /evalue="1.70E-09"
                     /label="NRPS-A_a6"
                     /locus_tag="input.path1.gene3"
                     /protein_end="1714"
                     /protein_start="1684"
                     /score="29.9"
                     /tool="antismash"
                     /translation="PIGVPGELLIENAWQAQEYINLPELTAKSF"
     CDS_motif       complement(26079..26102)
                     /aSTool="nrps_pks_domains"
                     /database="abmotifs"
                     /detection="hmmscan"
                     /domain_id="nrpspksmotif_input.path1.gene3_0013"
                     /evalue="6.70E-01"
                     /label="NRPS-A_a5"
                     /locus_tag="input.path1.gene3"
                     /protein_end="1646"
                     /protein_start="1638"
                     /score="3.6"
                     /tool="antismash"
                     /translation="YGPSECSV"
     CDS_motif       complement(26451..26510)
                     /aSTool="nrps_pks_domains"
                     /database="abmotifs"
                     /detection="hmmscan"
                     /domain_id="nrpspksmotif_input.path1.gene3_0012"
                     /evalue="3.20E-05"
                     /label="NRPS-A_a3"
                     /locus_tag="input.path1.gene3"
                     /protein_end="1522"
                     /protein_start="1502"
                     /score="16.7"
                     /tool="antismash"
                     /translation="AWIVYTSGSTGLPKGSLLIH"
     CDS_motif       complement(26712..26750)
                     /aSTool="nrps_pks_domains"
                     /database="abmotifs"
                     /detection="hmmscan"
                     /domain_id="nrpspksmotif_input.path1.gene3_0011"
                     /evalue="2.50E+00"
                     /label="NRPS-A_a2"
                     /locus_tag="input.path1.gene3"
                     /protein_end="1435"
                     /protein_start="1422"
                     /score="2.5"
                     /tool="antismash"
                     /translation="LGILEAGGVVVLL"
     PFAM_domain     complement(27039..28256)
                     /aSDomain="Condensation"
                     /aSTool="clusterhmmer"
                     /database="32.0"
                     /db_xref="PF00668.20"
                     /description="Condensation domain"
                     /detection="hmmscan"
                     /domain_id="clusterhmmer_input.path1.gene3_0005"
                     /evalue="1.90E-40"
                     /label="input.path1.gene3"
                     /locus_tag="input.path1.gene3"
                     /protein_end="1326"
                     /protein_start="920"
                     /score="138.9"
                     /tool="antismash"
                     /translation="VEDIYPCTPLQESMLAATQQRPTAYLVRQVYNLASSIDTKRFQHT
                     WEVMMKRAPVMRTRVLLGQRSGSLQVLTKTAPSWYYDTDLNAYLEKDQSRAMAVGQPLM
                     RFALIEEAANGARYFVWTAHHSVYDGWSAQLIYRHLAAHYLHDELPPAVAFTRFIHHLQ
                     DGSLTSEESTSFWRQHLEGDVPSAFPSMPSSYYKPKPVSMFNSEIDTSLASFKPGVSLA
                     NVLRAAWAMTLSQYLGTRDVVFGATLSGRNAPVKEITDLIAPTITTLPIRVHVDQSEIV
                     SGYLEQVQSQAVAMIPFEHTGLDTIRRLLPDLYSATDIKHVLIIEPGREELTSQLPGMD
                     LQSTSLDAFDTFALTVQCQLPSDKGGLVNVQARFDSHVVSESQVDVLLRQFRHWVCQFL
                     DDANRNT"
     CDS_motif       complement(27327..27392)
                     /aSTool="nrps_pks_domains"
                     /database="abmotifs"
                     /detection="hmmscan"
                     /domain_id="nrpspksmotif_input.path1.gene3_0010"
                     /evalue="1.40E-02"
                     /label="C67_DCL_14fromHMM"
                     /locus_tag="input.path1.gene3"
                     /protein_end="1230"
                     /protein_start="1208"
                     /score="7.7"
                     /tool="antismash"
                     /translation="QSQAVAMIPFEHTGLDTIRRLL"
     aSDomain        complement(27429..28253)
                     /aSDomain="Condensation"
                     /aSTool="nrps_pks_domains"
                     /database="nrpspksdomains.hmm"
                     /detection="hmmscan"
                     /domain_id="nrpspksdomains_input.path1.gene3_Condensation_D
                     CL.1"
                     /domain_subtype="Condensation_DCL"
                     /evalue="1.20E-46"
                     /label="input.path1.gene3_Condensation_DCL.1"
                     /locus_tag="input.path1.gene3"
                     /protein_end="1196"
                     /protein_start="921"
                     /score="151.0"
                     /tool="antismash"
                     /translation="EDIYPCTPLQESMLAATQQRPTAYLVRQVYNLASSIDTKRFQHTW
                     EVMMKRAPVMRTRVLLGQRSGSLQVLTKTAPSWYYDTDLNAYLEKDQSRAMAVGQPLMR
                     FALIEEAANGARYFVWTAHHSVYDGWSAQLIYRHLAAHYLHDELPPAVAFTRFIHHLQD
                     GSLTSEESTSFWRQHLEGDVPSAFPSMPSSYYKPKPVSMFNSEIDTSLASFKPGVSLAN
                     VLRAAWAMTLSQYLGTRDVVFGATLSGRNAPVKEITDLIAPTITTLPIRVHVD"
     CDS_motif       complement(27441..27536)
                     /aSTool="nrps_pks_domains"
                     /database="abmotifs"
                     /detection="hmmscan"
                     /domain_id="nrpspksmotif_input.path1.gene3_0009"
                     /evalue="1.80E-11"
                     /label="C5_DCL_263-294"
                     /locus_tag="input.path1.gene3"
                     /protein_end="1192"
                     /protein_start="1160"
                     /score="36.5"
                     /tool="antismash"
                     /translation="DVVFGATLSGRNAPVKEITDLIAPTITTLPIR"
     CDS_motif       complement(27825..27887)
                     /aSTool="nrps_pks_domains"
                     /database="abmotifs"
                     /detection="hmmscan"
                     /domain_id="nrpspksmotif_input.path1.gene3_0008"
                     /evalue="4.30E-06"
                     /label="C3_DCL_135-156"
                     /locus_tag="input.path1.gene3"
                     /protein_end="1064"
                     /protein_start="1043"
                     /score="19.3"
                     /tool="antismash"
                     /translation="HHSVYDGWSAQLIYRHLAAHY"
     CDS_motif       complement(28080..28190)
                     /aSTool="nrps_pks_domains"
                     /database="abmotifs"
                     /detection="hmmscan"
                     /domain_id="nrpspksmotif_input.path1.gene3_0007"
                     /evalue="8.40E-04"
                     /label="C2_DCL_024-062"
                     /locus_tag="input.path1.gene3"
                     /protein_end="979"
                     /protein_start="942"
                     /score="11.7"
                     /tool="antismash"
                     /translation="TAYLVRQVYNLASSIDTKRFQHTWEVMMKRAPVMRTR"
     aSDomain        complement(28398..28601)
                     /aSDomain="PCP"
                     /aSTool="nrps_pks_domains"
                     /database="nrpspksdomains.hmm"
                     /detection="hmmscan"
                     /domain_id="nrpspksdomains_input.path1.gene3_PCP.1"
                     /evalue="3.40E-15"
                     /label="input.path1.gene3_PCP.1"
                     /locus_tag="input.path1.gene3"
                     /protein_end="873"
                     /protein_start="805"
                     /score="47.8"
                     /tool="antismash"
                     /translation="VLQVLWASVLGIKETSIRSGDHFLYKGGDSISAIRLVEGARQQNL
                     KMTVADVLTFPRLEDLAKLLEER"
     aSModule        28398..30215
                     /complete
                     /domains="nrpspksdomains_input.path1.gene3_AMP-binding.1"
                     /domains="nrpspksdomains_input.path1.gene3_PCP.1"
                     /locus_tags="input.path1.gene3"
                     /monomer_pairings="ala -> ala"
                     /starter_module
                     /tool="antismash"
                     /type="nrps"
     PFAM_domain     complement(28407..28601)
                     /aSDomain="PP-binding"
                     /aSTool="clusterhmmer"
                     /database="32.0"
                     /db_xref="PF00550.25"
                     /description="Phosphopantetheine attachment site"
                     /detection="hmmscan"
                     /domain_id="clusterhmmer_input.path1.gene3_0004"
                     /evalue="4.40E-06"
                     /label="input.path1.gene3"
                     /locus_tag="input.path1.gene3"
                     /protein_end="870"
                     /protein_start="805"
                     /score="27.0"
                     /tool="antismash"
                     /translation="VLQVLWASVLGIKETSIRSGDHFLYKGGDSISAIRLVEGARQQNL
                     KMTVADVLTFPRLEDLAKLL"
     aSDomain        complement(28962..30158)
                     /aSDomain="TIGR01733"
                     /aSTool="tigrfam"
                     /description="AA-adenyl-dom: amino acid adenylation domain"
                     /detection="hmmscan"
                     /domain_id="TIGRFam_input.path1.gene3_0001"
                     /evalue="2.60E-101"
                     /identifier="TIGR01733"
                     /label="input.path1.gene3"
                     /locus_tag="input.path1.gene3"
                     /protein_end="685"
                     /protein_start="286"
                     /score="337.3"
                     /tool="antismash"
                     /translation="TYEELNLSAIPLTQKLISMGVGPEVPVGLCMNKSKLVPVAMLAIL
                     RAGGAVLPIGIAEPLARLEVILADSSPRVILCDANQMGRLSGVKTPLLQIAVRNESPQL
                     LDAPTQSQNPQLPSPKNTAWIFYTSGSTGTPKGVLVGHNALATSMQAHGVALGVSTETR
                     VLQFAAHTFDVSLYELLTTLVYGGCICIPSEQDRVNDLAGVARRLEVNVLSLTPSVAST
                     ITPEDVPLVRKLVMFGEEVKASVVETWLGKATILNAYGPTEASIFASVSEPFQKVEDRS
                     NIGFGMNVNLWITDPLDPGQLCPPGAPGELLIEGPLLARGYLNDDSKTAAAFIDDPEFC
                     SQLRLESGRRFYRTGDIVRQNSDFSVTYVGRRDTQIKIRGQRLDVAEVEHWITKLLGNS
                     "
     CDS_motif       complement(28992..29057)
                     /aSTool="nrps_pks_domains"
                     /database="abmotifs"
                     /detection="hmmscan"
                     /domain_id="nrpspksmotif_input.path1.gene3_0006"
                     /evalue="2.50E-08"
                     /label="NRPS-A_a8"
                     /locus_tag="input.path1.gene3"
                     /protein_end="675"
                     /protein_start="653"
                     /score="26.2"
                     /tool="antismash"
                     /translation="YVGRRDTQIKIRGQRLDVAEVE"
     aSDomain        complement(29022..30215)
                     /aSDomain="AMP-binding"
                     /aSTool="nrps_pks_domains"
                     /database="nrpspksdomains.hmm"
                     /detection="hmmscan"
                     /domain_id="nrpspksdomains_input.path1.gene3_AMP-binding.1"
                     /evalue="2.90E-80"
                     /label="input.path1.gene3_AMP-binding.1"
                     /locus_tag="input.path1.gene3"
                     /protein_end="665"
                     /protein_start="267"
                     /score="261.6"
                     /specificity="consensus: ala"
                     /tool="antismash"
                     /translation="DRIRKQPMASAVDAWDGTLTYEELNLSAIPLTQKLISMGVGPEVP
                     VGLCMNKSKLVPVAMLAILRAGGAVLPIGIAEPLARLEVILADSSPRVILCDANQMGRL
                     SGVKTPLLQIAVRNESPQLLDAPTQSQNPQLPSPKNTAWIFYTSGSTGTPKGVLVGHNA
                     LATSMQAHGVALGVSTETRVLQFAAHTFDVSLYELLTTLVYGGCICIPSEQDRVNDLAG
                     VARRLEVNVLSLTPSVASTITPEDVPLVRKLVMFGEEVKASVVETWLGKATILNAYGPT
                     EASIFASVSEPFQKVEDRSNIGFGMNVNLWITDPLDPGQLCPPGAPGELLIEGPLLARG
                     YLNDDSKTAAAFIDDPEFCSQLRLESGRRFYRTGDIVRQNSDFSVTYVGRRDTQIKIR"
     PFAM_domain     complement(29022..30215)
                     /aSDomain="AMP-binding"
                     /aSTool="clusterhmmer"
                     /database="32.0"
                     /db_xref="PF00501.28"
                     /db_xref="GO:0003824"
                     /description="AMP-binding enzyme"
                     /detection="hmmscan"
                     /domain_id="clusterhmmer_input.path1.gene3_0003"
                     /evalue="9.50E-71"
                     /gene_ontologies="GO:0003824: catalytic activity"
                     /label="input.path1.gene3"
                     /locus_tag="input.path1.gene3"
                     /protein_end="665"
                     /protein_start="267"
                     /score="238.6"
                     /tool="antismash"
                     /translation="DRIRKQPMASAVDAWDGTLTYEELNLSAIPLTQKLISMGVGPEVP
                     VGLCMNKSKLVPVAMLAILRAGGAVLPIGIAEPLARLEVILADSSPRVILCDANQMGRL
                     SGVKTPLLQIAVRNESPQLLDAPTQSQNPQLPSPKNTAWIFYTSGSTGTPKGVLVGHNA
                     LATSMQAHGVALGVSTETRVLQFAAHTFDVSLYELLTTLVYGGCICIPSEQDRVNDLAG
                     VARRLEVNVLSLTPSVASTITPEDVPLVRKLVMFGEEVKASVVETWLGKATILNAYGPT
                     EASIFASVSEPFQKVEDRSNIGFGMNVNLWITDPLDPGQLCPPGAPGELLIEGPLLARG
                     YLNDDSKTAAAFIDDPEFCSQLRLESGRRFYRTGDIVRQNSDFSVTYVGRRDTQIKIR"
     CDS_motif       complement(29160..29249)
                     /aSTool="nrps_pks_domains"
                     /database="abmotifs"
                     /detection="hmmscan"
                     /domain_id="nrpspksmotif_input.path1.gene3_0005"
                     /evalue="2.50E-14"
                     /label="NRPS-A_a6"
                     /locus_tag="input.path1.gene3"
                     /protein_end="619"
                     /protein_start="589"
                     /score="45.4"
                     /tool="antismash"
                     /translation="PPGAPGELLIEGPLLARGYLNDDSKTAAAF"
     CDS_motif       complement(29361..29384)
                     /aSTool="nrps_pks_domains"
                     /database="abmotifs"
                     /detection="hmmscan"
                     /domain_id="nrpspksmotif_input.path1.gene3_0004"
                     /evalue="5.50E-01"
                     /label="NRPS-A_a5"
                     /locus_tag="input.path1.gene3"
                     /protein_end="552"
                     /protein_start="544"
                     /score="3.8"
                     /tool="antismash"
                     /translation="YGPTEASI"
     CDS_motif       complement(29733..29792)
                     /aSTool="nrps_pks_domains"
                     /database="abmotifs"
                     /detection="hmmscan"
                     /domain_id="nrpspksmotif_input.path1.gene3_0003"
                     /evalue="1.70E-07"
                     /label="NRPS-A_a3"
                     /locus_tag="input.path1.gene3"
                     /protein_end="428"
                     /protein_start="408"
                     /score="23.6"
                     /tool="antismash"
                     /translation="AWIFYTSGSTGTPKGVLVGH"
     CDS_motif       complement(29997..30035)
                     /aSTool="nrps_pks_domains"
                     /database="abmotifs"
                     /detection="hmmscan"
                     /domain_id="nrpspksmotif_input.path1.gene3_0002"
                     /evalue="3.10E-02"
                     /label="NRPS-A_a2"
                     /locus_tag="input.path1.gene3"
                     /protein_end="340"
                     /protein_start="327"
                     /score="8.1"
                     /tool="antismash"
                     /translation="LAILRAGGAVLPI"
     CDS_motif       complement(31387..31452)
                     /aSTool="nrps_pks_domains"
                     /database="abmotifs"
                     /detection="hmmscan"
                     /domain_id="nrpspksmotif_input.path1.gene3_0001"
                     /evalue="2.30E-05"
                     /label="C2_DCL_024-062"
                     /locus_tag="input.path1.gene3"
                     /protein_end="88"
                     /protein_start="66"
                     /score="16.7"
                     /tool="antismash"
                     /translation="DAESWVAAWNMVVAKHSALRTI"
     CDS             join(35253..35531,35656..35742,35798..35898,36181..43048)
                     /NRPS_PKS="Domain: PKS_KS(Iterative-KS) (34-368). E-value:
                     1.2e-77. Score: 253.3. Matches aSDomain:
                     nrpspksdomains_input.path1.gene4_PKS_KS.1"
                     /NRPS_PKS="Domain: PKS_AT (490-808). E-value: 2.1e-87.
                     Score: 285.0. Matches aSDomain:
                     nrpspksdomains_input.path1.gene4_PKS_AT.1"
                     /NRPS_PKS="Domain: PKS_DH (876-1059). E-value: 2.1e-26.
                     Score: 85.0. Matches aSDomain:
                     nrpspksdomains_input.path1.gene4_PKS_DH.1"
                     /NRPS_PKS="Domain: cMT (1344-1507). E-value: 6.1e-68.
                     Score: 220.6. Matches aSDomain:
                     nrpspksdomains_input.path1.gene4_cMT.1"
                     /NRPS_PKS="Domain: PKS_ER (1738-2052). E-value: 3.1e-112.
                     Score: 366.5. Matches aSDomain:
                     nrpspksdomains_input.path1.gene4_PKS_ER.1"
                     /NRPS_PKS="Domain: PKS_KR (2075-2252). E-value: 6.1e-57.
                     Score: 184.2. Matches aSDomain:
                     nrpspksdomains_input.path1.gene4_PKS_KR.1"
                     /NRPS_PKS="Domain: PKS_PP (2353-2428). E-value: 3.5e-14.
                     Score: 44.7. Matches aSDomain:
                     nrpspksdomains_input.path1.gene4_PKS_PP.1"
                     /NRPS_PKS="type: Type I Iterative PKS"
                     /Name="input.path1.gene4"
                     /gene="input.path1.gene4"
                     /gene_functions="biosynthetic (rule-based-clusters) T1PKS:
                     PKS_AT"
                     /gene_functions="biosynthetic (rule-based-clusters) T1PKS:
                     itr_KS"
                     /gene_functions="biosynthetic-additional
                     (rule-based-clusters) PP-binding"
                     /gene_functions="biosynthetic-additional
                     (rule-based-clusters) adh_short"
                     /gene_functions="biosynthetic-additional (smcogs)
                     SMCOG1022:Beta-ketoacyl synthase (Score: 132; E-value:
                     5e-40)"
                     /gene_kind="biosynthetic"
                     /sec_met_domain="PP-binding (E-value: 7.1e-09, bitscore:
                     25.7, seeds: 164, tool: rule-based-clusters)"
                     /sec_met_domain="PKS_AT (E-value: 4.4e-88, bitscore: 285.0,
                     seeds: 1682, tool: rule-based-clusters)"
                     /sec_met_domain="itr_KS (E-value: 1.2e-79, bitscore: 257.6,
                     seeds: 96, tool: rule-based-clusters)"
                     /sec_met_domain="adh_short (E-value: 7e-51, bitscore:
                     162.2, seeds: 230, tool: rule-based-clusters)"
                     /source="GlimmerHMM"
                     /transl_table=1
                     /translation="MNGSTSFNGHSALNGSEALNGNSSTAHHEAQLEPIAVVGMSCRLP
                     GSASNTQKLWDLLTQGRSAWSPTPKDRFNQQGFHDTQSSSAGDIKPGTTNTDGGHFLSN
                     DVKAFDASFFGINPVEATAMDPQQRLVLEIAYEAFENAGITIEQLSGSNTGVRLKMFSN
                     HGKSYSFDHRALEASGYGRGEGCSGVVVMPLSQAQKEGYPIRAVIRNSVINQDGKTNGI
                     SVPSASAQSAAIEKAYAQIGLPPYADYVEAHGTGTKVGDPIEAKAIAKILGATRQPGSP
                     LPIGSLKGNIGHLESAAGLTGLVKAVLMLENNAIPPQANFEKANPEIDLDQLNLRIPVS
                     VESGSVKRISVNSFGYGGTNAHVIVDSAASMLGTSSSSNGIQSNGHHTSSISADQSSEA
                     RSQLFVLSAASEKSCQHMAAAVSDYVSSQSSPDAEDELLNRLAYTLQSRSVLAYRTGVI
                     ASGADDLVAQLSKLSTQSIARSDSVTSPRIAFVFSGQGAQYPQMGQGLLGSWPRFMASM
                     ERAARCVKECGSSWDLIEELKKAPEESRMEDPCIAQPISTAVQLSLVDALRDLGVVPTA
                     VVGHSSGEIGAAYCAEAMTFEEAMKVSYHRGRLTSELRLENKGNAGAMIAVGASPQVVK
                     QSIDQLGQAAGARIAIACFNSPNSVTVSGDLDVVTALKQRLDEQDVWNRMLRTGGAAYH
                     SPQMLQIAAKYYEALKDVVGGAPAPRIGMASSVTGEELGEQAISKDYWVRNLVSPVRFT
                     DALKKTCMAKDGSRKVDLLLELGSHFQLDGPIKQTLRTFTGEATKIQYAGTLKRGTDAQ
                     LAMLEMLRSLYLQKAPVEFWKVNAGFQKAHQLLTDLAPYPFDHSKTFWHESRVSAGYRN
                     RPFLPHELLGTLVHDNNPQEPRWRCYLNTKEVPWINGHVIQGETIFPAAGYLAMALQAA
                     RQDTFMRNADSSIERFVLRNVTISQALVMDSSKTDLEISLSLRPQPVSARKSSKVWQEF
                     RIFTTTTENVWTEHCRGLLQVVLKSGVASDDSIARTVVKLPPYAQRIKPKKFYHMASDL
                     GLRWGAPFDNLTEISTTDGASVSNASFVAAGTVTPTSTSHPAAYTIHPGVLDAVLYHSM
                     MSILIFEDKITSPVVPTFIEKLIVAEQDPLQPVQEVTCHAVRSKSFLNFDIGISEKDNP
                     DRMILQAYGVAATKLPDLTIGDKGSRDLCHVVDWVTYMPKTTEKHINKLCKSMIEEKSI
                     LAQHRALVALTLHYVSHSLATTTMDEVAEGYQRHWFAWMQTLSDQKPDPDLLKVAEADE
                     SEVAQALKRLGPQLNEILRGTVHPLSLLTEGNLLSKLYSEERCARCITQISAYVGELGR
                     QNPNMNVLEIGAGTGSASLPILKALQSSSKVLASSYDFTDISSGFFPAAQELLADFENI
                     VQYKTLNIEEGPEANGFEPHSYDLVVASNVIHATSRLDIVLDNARALLRPGGKLILMEL
                     TENRPYYNFVFGAFSGWWAGYDEGRTLSPLLSRPEWVQKLQKAGFVQNEPMFWDYPVAD
                     GGTITVFVSENPEPAPSAQPLAIDVITADNSIGSIFTEKLQKQLWDRDVELCESSTPVV
                     GDKMSIILPEVCDRMAWNVDSQLFDSLKARIISSKSVMFVTRTANGKEERPGGDWVYGF
                     CRSIRQEHTSVRLITVEIESSLEDSLDSLVTILNSPTADLGLPNGEVELEFVEKEGQLF
                     VSRVRPEPKFDNHIRRDLGVSQAEHAPFMNGRAMSAELGVPGVLDTIRWVDNSDMAGPL
                     DPDHVKLQLCAASINFKDVLIASGQLEGITRMQNDCSGVVLEVGANMTDRFKPGDRVCA
                     LYSQSYTNYPIVHGDCVHVIPKDMDLVDAASVPIVWATVYYSLVYAGKLKKGESVLIHS
                     AAGAVGQASIMLARHIGAEVFATCSSEAKTDLLVNEFGVARDHIFSSRTTAFRDGIMSL
                     TNGNGVDVVLNSLSGEIFRESCNSLAPFGRFVEIGRKDLMEDSLMPMEYLLNNITFAYV
                     DLAHVIVTRKSLAHRLLRDVMDLFANGSVQHLRLTKFPISQIAEAFRLIQAGKHTGKVL
                     LTVEAEQRVPLIEPRPSSVQLHANATYIVVGGLGGLGKRIVDWMAEKGARHIVIFSRSA
                     QVDAEGQSFLRKLESEGVTVRVDRCDVTSGDSLKQTLSNIQASLPPIRGLIQAAMVLHD
                     ILLDDMTVEHWCKAMSPKVQGTWNLHTLLPDNLDFFLMLSSVVSIVGNMGSSNYAAACA
                     FQDGIAHYRRRIGQSAYSINVGAVVEAGYVSENPEVAATLRRNGLGNVSLAEFLSHLDH
                     AIQNETGYCQSSVGLVPSGSERGLETMYWTNDKKFAHLGREKQVGKQRNGTADDVGSVL
                     QAATTYDEALDAVRGAIVKQLATILALQANEIVSARSLDSYGVDSLVGVELRNWISAYL
                     QVNLPLLVMWSTNSIDELAGIVTKGSRLVSVKADGGGEE"
     PFAM_domain     join(35349..35531,35656..35742,35798..35898,36181)
                     /aSDomain="ketoacyl-synt"
                     /aSTool="clusterhmmer"
                     /database="32.0"
                     /db_xref="PF00109.26"
                     /description="Beta-ketoacyl synthase, N-terminal domain"
                     /detection="hmmscan"
                     /domain_id="clusterhmmer_input.path1.gene4_0012"
                     /evalue="1.40E-29"
                     /label="input.path1.gene4"
                     /locus_tag="input.path1.gene4"
                     /protein_end="156"
                     /protein_start="32"
                     /score="103.5"
                     /tool="antismash"
                     /translation="EPIAVVGMSCRLPGSASNTQKLWDLLTQGRSAWSPTPKDRFNQQG
                     FHDTQSSSAGDIKPGTTNTDGGHFLSNDVKAFDASFFGINPVEATAMDPQQRLVLEIAY
                     EAFENAGITIEQLSGSNTGV"
     aSDomain        join(35355..35531,35656..35742,35798..35898,36181..36817)
                     /ASF="found active site cysteine: False, scaffold matched
                     GSSS: False"
                     /ASF="found active site histidines: True"
                     /aSDomain="PKS_KS"
                     /aSTool="nrps_pks_domains"
                     /database="nrpspksdomains.hmm"
                     /detection="hmmscan"
                     /domain_id="nrpspksdomains_input.path1.gene4_PKS_KS.1"
                     /evalue="1.20E-77"
                     /label="input.path1.gene4_PKS_KS.1"
                     /locus_tag="input.path1.gene4"
                     /protein_end="368"
                     /protein_start="34"
                     /score="253.3"
                     /tool="antismash"
                     /translation="IAVVGMSCRLPGSASNTQKLWDLLTQGRSAWSPTPKDRFNQQGFH
                     DTQSSSAGDIKPGTTNTDGGHFLSNDVKAFDASFFGINPVEATAMDPQQRLVLEIAYEA
                     FENAGITIEQLSGSNTGVRLKMFSNHGKSYSFDHRALEASGYGRGEGCSGVVVMPLSQA
                     QKEGYPIRAVIRNSVINQDGKTNGISVPSASAQSAAIEKAYAQIGLPPYADYVEAHGTG
                     TKVGDPIEAKAIAKILGATRQPGSPLPIGSLKGNIGHLESAAGLTGLVKAVLMLENNAI
                     PPQANFEKANPEIDLDQLNLRIPVSVESGSVKRISVNSFGYGGTNAHVIVDSA"
     aSModule        35355..42997
                     /complete
                     /domains="nrpspksdomains_input.path1.gene4_PKS_KS.1"
                     /domains="nrpspksdomains_input.path1.gene4_PKS_AT.1"
                     /domains="nrpspksdomains_input.path1.gene4_PKS_DH.1"
                     /domains="nrpspksdomains_input.path1.gene4_cMT.1"
                     /domains="nrpspksdomains_input.path1.gene4_PKS_ER.1"
                     /domains="nrpspksdomains_input.path1.gene4_PKS_KR.1"
                     /domains="nrpspksdomains_input.path1.gene4_PKS_PP.1"
                     /iterative
                     /locus_tags="input.path1.gene4"
                     /monomer_pairings="pk -> Me-pk"
                     /tool="antismash"
                     /type="pks"
     CDS_motif       36266..36286
                     /aSTool="nrps_pks_domains"
                     /database="abmotifs"
                     /detection="hmmscan"
                     /domain_id="nrpspksmotif_input.path1.gene4_0001"
                     /evalue="1.30E+01"
                     /label="PKSI-ER_m2"
                     /locus_tag="input.path1.gene4"
                     /protein_end="191"
                     /protein_start="184"
                     /score="-0.3"
                     /tool="antismash"
                     /translation="GCSGVVV"
     PFAM_domain     36329..36679
                     /aSDomain="Ketoacyl-synt_C"
                     /aSTool="clusterhmmer"
                     /database="32.0"
                     /db_xref="PF02801.22"
                     /description="Beta-ketoacyl synthase, C-terminal domain"
                     /detection="hmmscan"
                     /domain_id="clusterhmmer_input.path1.gene4_0013"
                     /evalue="9.40E-37"
                     /label="input.path1.gene4"
                     /locus_tag="input.path1.gene4"
                     /protein_end="322"
                     /protein_start="205"
                     /score="125.6"
                     /tool="antismash"
                     /translation="AVIRNSVINQDGKTNGISVPSASAQSAAIEKAYAQIGLPPYADYV
                     EAHGTGTKVGDPIEAKAIAKILGATRQPGSPLPIGSLKGNIGHLESAAGLTGLVKAVLM
                     LENNAIPPQANFE"
     CDS_motif       36458..36505
                     /aSTool="nrps_pks_domains"
                     /database="abmotifs"
                     /detection="hmmscan"
                     /domain_id="nrpspksmotif_input.path1.gene4_0002"
                     /evalue="8.20E-05"
                     /label="PKSI-KS_m5"
                     /locus_tag="input.path1.gene4"
                     /protein_end="264"
                     /protein_start="248"
                     /score="14.4"
                     /tool="antismash"
                     /translation="YVEAHGTGTKVGDPIE"
     CDS_motif       36566..36610
                     /aSTool="nrps_pks_domains"
                     /database="abmotifs"
                     /detection="hmmscan"
                     /domain_id="nrpspksmotif_input.path1.gene4_0003"
                     /evalue="7.70E-03"
                     /label="PKSI-KS_m6"
                     /locus_tag="input.path1.gene4"
                     /protein_end="299"
                     /protein_start="284"
                     /score="9.2"
                     /tool="antismash"
                     /translation="GSLKGNIGHLESAAG"
     PFAM_domain     36686..37036
                     /aSDomain="KAsynt_C_assoc"
                     /aSTool="clusterhmmer"
                     /database="32.0"
                     /db_xref="PF16197.5"
                     /description="Ketoacyl-synthetase C-terminal extension"
                     /detection="hmmscan"
                     /domain_id="clusterhmmer_input.path1.gene4_0014"
                     /evalue="5.00E-14"
                     /label="input.path1.gene4"
                     /locus_tag="input.path1.gene4"
                     /protein_end="441"
                     /protein_start="324"
                     /score="52.7"
                     /tool="antismash"
                     /translation="NPEIDLDQLNLRIPVSVESGSVKRISVNSFGYGGTNAHVIVDSAA
                     SMLGTSSSSNGIQSNGHHTSSISADQSSEARSQLFVLSAASEKSCQHMAAAVSDYVSSQ
                     SSPDAEDELLNRL"
     CDS_motif       37181..37234
                     /aSTool="nrps_pks_domains"
                     /database="abmotifs"
                     /detection="hmmscan"
                     /domain_id="nrpspksmotif_input.path1.gene4_0004"
                     /evalue="2.00E-04"
                     /label="PKSI-AT-mM_m1"
                     /locus_tag="input.path1.gene4"
                     /protein_end="507"
                     /protein_start="489"
                     /score="14.0"
                     /tool="antismash"
                     /translation="FVFSGQGAQYPQMGQGLL"
     PFAM_domain     37181..38167
                     /aSDomain="Acyl_transf_1"
                     /aSTool="clusterhmmer"
                     /database="32.0"
                     /db_xref="PF00698.21"
                     /description="Acyl transferase domain"
                     /detection="hmmscan"
                     /domain_id="clusterhmmer_input.path1.gene4_0015"
                     /evalue="6.50E-47"
                     /label="input.path1.gene4"
                     /locus_tag="input.path1.gene4"
                     /protein_end="818"
                     /protein_start="489"
                     /score="160.6"
                     /tool="antismash"
                     /translation="FVFSGQGAQYPQMGQGLLGSWPRFMASMERAARCVKECGSSWDLI
                     EELKKAPEESRMEDPCIAQPISTAVQLSLVDALRDLGVVPTAVVGHSSGEIGAAYCAEA
                     MTFEEAMKVSYHRGRLTSELRLENKGNAGAMIAVGASPQVVKQSIDQLGQAAGARIAIA
                     CFNSPNSVTVSGDLDVVTALKQRLDEQDVWNRMLRTGGAAYHSPQMLQIAAKYYEALKD
                     VVGGAPAPRIGMASSVTGEELGEQAISKDYWVRNLVSPVRFTDALKKTCMAKDGSRKVD
                     LLLELGSHFQLDGPIKQTLRTFTGEATKIQYAGTLKRGTDAQLAMLEM"
     aSDomain        37184..38137
                     /ASF="Neither malonyl-CoA or methylmalonyl-CoA specific"
                     /ASF="found active site serine: True, scaffold matched
                     GHGE: True"
                     /aSDomain="PKS_AT"
                     /aSTool="nrps_pks_domains"
                     /database="nrpspksdomains.hmm"
                     /detection="hmmscan"
                     /domain_id="nrpspksdomains_input.path1.gene4_PKS_AT.1"
                     /evalue="2.10E-87"
                     /label="input.path1.gene4_PKS_AT.1"
                     /locus_tag="input.path1.gene4"
                     /protein_end="808"
                     /protein_start="490"
                     /score="285.0"
                     /specificity="consensus: pk"
                     /specificity="PKS signature: Malonyl-CoA"
                     /specificity="Minowa: mxmal"
                     /tool="antismash"
                     /translation="VFSGQGAQYPQMGQGLLGSWPRFMASMERAARCVKECGSSWDLIE
                     ELKKAPEESRMEDPCIAQPISTAVQLSLVDALRDLGVVPTAVVGHSSGEIGAAYCAEAM
                     TFEEAMKVSYHRGRLTSELRLENKGNAGAMIAVGASPQVVKQSIDQLGQAAGARIAIAC
                     FNSPNSVTVSGDLDVVTALKQRLDEQDVWNRMLRTGGAAYHSPQMLQIAAKYYEALKDV
                     VGGAPAPRIGMASSVTGEELGEQAISKDYWVRNLVSPVRFTDALKKTCMAKDGSRKVDL
                     LLELGSHFQLDGPIKQTLRTFTGEATKIQYAGTLKRG"
     CDS_motif       37424..37540
                     /aSTool="nrps_pks_domains"
                     /database="abmotifs"
                     /detection="hmmscan"
                     /domain_id="nrpspksmotif_input.path1.gene4_0005"
                     /evalue="4.00E-13"
                     /label="PKSI-AT-M_m3"
                     /locus_tag="input.path1.gene4"
                     /protein_end="609"
                     /protein_start="570"
                     /score="41.4"
                     /tool="antismash"
                     /translation="GVVPTAVVGHSSGEIGAAYCAEAMTFEEAMKVSYHRGRL"
     CDS_motif       37931..37969
                     /aSTool="nrps_pks_domains"
                     /database="abmotifs"
                     /detection="hmmscan"
                     /domain_id="nrpspksmotif_input.path1.gene4_0006"
                     /evalue="2.30E-03"
                     /label="PKSI-AT-mM_m8"
                     /locus_tag="input.path1.gene4"
                     /protein_end="752"
                     /protein_start="739"
                     /score="10.7"
                     /tool="antismash"
                     /translation="DYWVRNLVSPVRF"
     aSDomain        38342..38890
                     /ASF="catalytic triad H,G,P inconclusive"
                     /aSDomain="PKS_DH"
                     /aSTool="nrps_pks_domains"
                     /database="nrpspksdomains.hmm"
                     /detection="hmmscan"
                     /domain_id="nrpspksdomains_input.path1.gene4_PKS_DH.1"
                     /evalue="2.10E-26"
                     /label="input.path1.gene4_PKS_DH.1"
                     /locus_tag="input.path1.gene4"
                     /protein_end="1059"
                     /protein_start="876"
                     /score="85.0"
                     /tool="antismash"
                     /translation="HELLGTLVHDNNPQEPRWRCYLNTKEVPWINGHVIQGETIFPAAG
                     YLAMALQAARQDTFMRNADSSIERFVLRNVTISQALVMDSSKTDLEISLSLRPQPVSAR
                     KSSKVWQEFRIFTTTTENVWTEHCRGLLQVVLKSGVASDDSIARTVVKLPPYAQRIKPK
                     KFYHMASDLGLRWGAPFDNL"
     PFAM_domain     38342..39253
                     /aSDomain="PS-DH"
                     /aSTool="clusterhmmer"
                     /database="32.0"
                     /db_xref="PF14765.6"
                     /description="Polyketide synthase dehydratase"
                     /detection="hmmscan"
                     /domain_id="clusterhmmer_input.path1.gene4_0016"
                     /evalue="8.30E-50"
                     /label="input.path1.gene4"
                     /locus_tag="input.path1.gene4"
                     /protein_end="1180"
                     /protein_start="876"
                     /score="169.7"
                     /tool="antismash"
                     /translation="HELLGTLVHDNNPQEPRWRCYLNTKEVPWINGHVIQGETIFPAAG
                     YLAMALQAARQDTFMRNADSSIERFVLRNVTISQALVMDSSKTDLEISLSLRPQPVSAR
                     KSSKVWQEFRIFTTTTENVWTEHCRGLLQVVLKSGVASDDSIARTVVKLPPYAQRIKPK
                     KFYHMASDLGLRWGAPFDNLTEISTTDGASVSNASFVAAGTVTPTSTSHPAAYTIHPGV
                     LDAVLYHSMMSILIFEDKITSPVVPTFIEKLIVAEQDPLQPVQEVTCHAVRSKSFLNFD
                     IGISEKDNPDRMILQAYGVAATK"
     CDS_motif       38426..38503
                     /aSTool="nrps_pks_domains"
                     /database="abmotifs"
                     /detection="hmmscan"
                     /domain_id="nrpspksmotif_input.path1.gene4_0007"
                     /evalue="1.60E-11"
                     /label="PKSI-DH_m2"
                     /locus_tag="input.path1.gene4"
                     /protein_end="930"
                     /protein_start="904"
                     /score="36.6"
                     /tool="antismash"
                     /translation="WINGHVIQGETIFPAAGYLAMALQAA"
     aSDomain        39746..40234
                     /aSDomain="MT"
                     /aSTool="nrps_pks_domains"
                     /database="nrpspksdomains.hmm"
                     /detection="hmmscan"
                     /domain_id="nrpspksdomains_input.path1.gene4_cMT.1"
                     /domain_subtype="cMT"
                     /evalue="6.10E-68"
                     /label="input.path1.gene4_cMT.1"
                     /locus_tag="input.path1.gene4"
                     /protein_end="1507"
                     /protein_start="1344"
                     /score="220.6"
                     /tool="antismash"
                     /translation="NPNMNVLEIGAGTGSASLPILKALQSSSKVLASSYDFTDISSGFF
                     PAAQELLADFENIVQYKTLNIEEGPEANGFEPHSYDLVVASNVIHATSRLDIVLDNARA
                     LLRPGGKLILMELTENRPYYNFVFGAFSGWWAGYDEGRTLSPLLSRPEWVQKLQKAGFV
                     "
     PFAM_domain     39764..40081
                     /aSDomain="Methyltransf_12"
                     /aSTool="clusterhmmer"
                     /database="32.0"
                     /db_xref="PF08242.12"
                     /description="Methyltransferase domain"
                     /detection="hmmscan"
                     /domain_id="clusterhmmer_input.path1.gene4_0017"
                     /evalue="9.10E-18"
                     /label="input.path1.gene4"
                     /locus_tag="input.path1.gene4"
                     /protein_end="1456"
                     /protein_start="1350"
                     /score="64.8"
                     /tool="antismash"
                     /translation="LEIGAGTGSASLPILKALQSSSKVLASSYDFTDISSGFFPAAQEL
                     LADFENIVQYKTLNIEEGPEANGFEPHSYDLVVASNVIHATSRLDIVLDNARALLRPGG
                     KL"
     aSDomain        40928..41869
                     /ASF="ER domain putatively catalyzing 2R-configuration
                     product formation"
                     /aSDomain="PKS_ER"
                     /aSTool="nrps_pks_domains"
                     /database="nrpspksdomains.hmm"
                     /detection="hmmscan"
                     /domain_id="nrpspksdomains_input.path1.gene4_PKS_ER.1"
                     /evalue="3.10E-112"
                     /label="input.path1.gene4_PKS_ER.1"
                     /locus_tag="input.path1.gene4"
                     /protein_end="2052"
                     /protein_start="1738"
                     /score="366.5"
                     /tool="antismash"
                     /translation="GVLDTIRWVDNSDMAGPLDPDHVKLQLCAASINFKDVLIASGQLE
                     GITRMQNDCSGVVLEVGANMTDRFKPGDRVCALYSQSYTNYPIVHGDCVHVIPKDMDLV
                     DAASVPIVWATVYYSLVYAGKLKKGESVLIHSAAGAVGQASIMLARHIGAEVFATCSSE
                     AKTDLLVNEFGVARDHIFSSRTTAFRDGIMSLTNGNGVDVVLNSLSGEIFRESCNSLAP
                     FGRFVEIGRKDLMEDSLMPMEYLLNNITFAYVDLAHVIVTRKSLAHRLLRDVMDLFANG
                     SVQHLRLTKFPISQIAEAFRLIQAGKHTGKVLL"
     CDS_motif       41081..41113
                     /aSTool="nrps_pks_domains"
                     /database="abmotifs"
                     /detection="hmmscan"
                     /domain_id="nrpspksmotif_input.path1.gene4_0008"
                     /evalue="6.40E-02"
                     /label="PKSI-ER_m2"
                     /locus_tag="input.path1.gene4"
                     /protein_end="1800"
                     /protein_start="1789"
                     /score="6.6"
                     /tool="antismash"
                     /translation="NDCSGVVLEVG"
     CDS_motif       41243..41287
                     /aSTool="nrps_pks_domains"
                     /database="abmotifs"
                     /detection="hmmscan"
                     /domain_id="nrpspksmotif_input.path1.gene4_0009"
                     /evalue="9.40E-05"
                     /label="PKSI-ER_m4"
                     /locus_tag="input.path1.gene4"
                     /protein_end="1858"
                     /protein_start="1843"
                     /score="15.7"
                     /tool="antismash"
                     /translation="AASVPIVWATVYYSL"
     CDS_motif       41312..41374
                     /aSTool="nrps_pks_domains"
                     /database="abmotifs"
                     /detection="hmmscan"
                     /domain_id="nrpspksmotif_input.path1.gene4_0010"
                     /evalue="5.10E-10"
                     /label="PKSI-ER_m5"
                     /locus_tag="input.path1.gene4"
                     /protein_end="1887"
                     /protein_start="1866"
                     /score="31.6"
                     /tool="antismash"
                     /translation="GESVLIHSAAGAVGQASIMLA"
     CDS_motif       41384..41434
                     /aSTool="nrps_pks_domains"
                     /database="abmotifs"
                     /detection="hmmscan"
                     /domain_id="nrpspksmotif_input.path1.gene4_0011"
                     /evalue="1.70E-05"
                     /label="PKSI-ER_m6"
                     /locus_tag="input.path1.gene4"
                     /protein_end="1907"
                     /protein_start="1890"
                     /score="17.4"
                     /tool="antismash"
                     /translation="GAEVFATCSSEAKTDLL"
     PFAM_domain     41459..41869
                     /aSDomain="ADH_zinc_N_2"
                     /aSTool="clusterhmmer"
                     /database="32.0"
                     /db_xref="PF13602.6"
                     /description="Zinc-binding dehydrogenase"
                     /detection="hmmscan"
                     /domain_id="clusterhmmer_input.path1.gene4_0018"
                     /evalue="9.10E-18"
                     /label="input.path1.gene4"
                     /locus_tag="input.path1.gene4"
                     /protein_end="2052"
                     /protein_start="1915"
                     /score="65.6"
                     /tool="antismash"
                     /translation="DHIFSSRTTAFRDGIMSLTNGNGVDVVLNSLSGEIFRESCNSLAP
                     FGRFVEIGRKDLMEDSLMPMEYLLNNITFAYVDLAHVIVTRKSLAHRLLRDVMDLFANG
                     SVQHLRLTKFPISQIAEAFRLIQAGKHTGKVLL"
     CDS_motif       41513..41551
                     /aSTool="nrps_pks_domains"
                     /database="abmotifs"
                     /detection="hmmscan"
                     /domain_id="nrpspksmotif_input.path1.gene4_0012"
                     /evalue="7.30E-05"
                     /label="PKSI-ER_m7"
                     /locus_tag="input.path1.gene4"
                     /protein_end="1946"
                     /protein_start="1933"
                     /score="15.2"
                     /tool="antismash"
                     /translation="TNGNGVDVVLNSL"
     CDS_motif       41822..41869
                     /aSTool="nrps_pks_domains"
                     /database="abmotifs"
                     /detection="hmmscan"
                     /domain_id="nrpspksmotif_input.path1.gene4_0013"
                     /evalue="2.00E-05"
                     /label="PKSI-ER_m9"
                     /locus_tag="input.path1.gene4"
                     /protein_end="2052"
                     /protein_start="2036"
                     /score="17.5"
                     /tool="antismash"
                     /translation="AFRLIQAGKHTGKVLL"
     aSDomain        41939..42469
                     /ASF="KR domain putatively catalyzing D-configuration
                     product formation"
                     /ASF="catalytic triad S,Y,N found: False"
                     /aSDomain="PKS_KR"
                     /aSTool="nrps_pks_domains"
                     /database="nrpspksdomains.hmm"
                     /detection="hmmscan"
                     /domain_id="nrpspksdomains_input.path1.gene4_PKS_KR.1"
                     /evalue="6.10E-57"
                     /label="input.path1.gene4_PKS_KR.1"
                     /locus_tag="input.path1.gene4"
                     /protein_end="2252"
                     /protein_start="2075"
                     /score="184.2"
                     /specificity="KR activity: inactive"
                     /specificity="KR stereochemistry: C2"
                     /tool="antismash"
                     /translation="ATYIVVGGLGGLGKRIVDWMAEKGARHIVIFSRSAQVDAEGQSFL
                     RKLESEGVTVRVDRCDVTSGDSLKQTLSNIQASLPPIRGLIQAAMVLHDILLDDMTVEH
                     WCKAMSPKVQGTWNLHTLLPDNLDFFLMLSSVVSIVGNMGSSNYAAACAFQDGIAHYRR
                     RIGQSAYSINVGAV"
     PFAM_domain     41939..42469
                     /aSDomain="KR"
                     /aSTool="clusterhmmer"
                     /database="32.0"
                     /db_xref="PF08659.10"
                     /description="KR domain"
                     /detection="hmmscan"
                     /domain_id="clusterhmmer_input.path1.gene4_0019"
                     /evalue="1.40E-63"
                     /label="input.path1.gene4"
                     /locus_tag="input.path1.gene4"
                     /protein_end="2252"
                     /protein_start="2075"
                     /score="214.0"
                     /tool="antismash"
                     /translation="ATYIVVGGLGGLGKRIVDWMAEKGARHIVIFSRSAQVDAEGQSFL
                     RKLESEGVTVRVDRCDVTSGDSLKQTLSNIQASLPPIRGLIQAAMVLHDILLDDMTVEH
                     WCKAMSPKVQGTWNLHTLLPDNLDFFLMLSSVVSIVGNMGSSNYAAACAFQDGIAHYRR
                     RIGQSAYSINVGAV"
     CDS_motif       41942..42040
                     /aSTool="nrps_pks_domains"
                     /database="abmotifs"
                     /detection="hmmscan"
                     /domain_id="nrpspksmotif_input.path1.gene4_0014"
                     /evalue="3.90E-17"
                     /label="PKSI-KR_m1"
                     /locus_tag="input.path1.gene4"
                     /protein_end="2109"
                     /protein_start="2076"
                     /score="54.7"
                     /tool="antismash"
                     /translation="TYIVVGGLGGLGKRIVDWMAEKGARHIVIFSRS"
     CDS_motif       42269..42298
                     /aSTool="nrps_pks_domains"
                     /database="abmotifs"
                     /detection="hmmscan"
                     /domain_id="nrpspksmotif_input.path1.gene4_0015"
                     /evalue="5.70E-04"
                     /label="PKSI-KR_m3"
                     /locus_tag="input.path1.gene4"
                     /protein_end="2195"
                     /protein_start="2185"
                     /score="13.2"
                     /tool="antismash"
                     /translation="PKVQGTWNLH"
     CDS_motif       42317..42427
                     /aSTool="nrps_pks_domains"
                     /database="abmotifs"
                     /detection="hmmscan"
                     /domain_id="nrpspksmotif_input.path1.gene4_0016"
                     /evalue="1.00E-19"
                     /label="PKSI-KR_m4"
                     /locus_tag="input.path1.gene4"
                     /protein_end="2238"
                     /protein_start="2201"
                     /score="63.1"
                     /tool="antismash"
                     /translation="LDFFLMLSSVVSIVGNMGSSNYAAACAFQDGIAHYRR"
     aSDomain        42773..42997
                     /aSDomain="PKS_PP"
                     /aSTool="nrps_pks_domains"
                     /database="nrpspksdomains.hmm"
                     /detection="hmmscan"
                     /domain_id="nrpspksdomains_input.path1.gene4_PKS_PP.1"
                     /evalue="3.50E-14"
                     /label="input.path1.gene4_PKS_PP.1"
                     /locus_tag="input.path1.gene4"
                     /protein_end="2428"
                     /protein_start="2353"
                     /score="44.7"
                     /tool="antismash"
                     /translation="EALDAVRGAIVKQLATILALQANEIVSARSLDSYGVDSLVGVELR
                     NWISAYLQVNLPLLVMWSTNSIDELAGIVT"
     PFAM_domain     42800..42988
                     /aSDomain="PP-binding"
                     /aSTool="clusterhmmer"
                     /database="32.0"
                     /db_xref="PF00550.25"
                     /description="Phosphopantetheine attachment site"
                     /detection="hmmscan"
                     /domain_id="clusterhmmer_input.path1.gene4_0020"
                     /evalue="8.90E-07"
                     /label="input.path1.gene4"
                     /locus_tag="input.path1.gene4"
                     /protein_end="2425"
                     /protein_start="2362"
                     /score="29.2"
                     /tool="antismash"
                     /translation="IVKQLATILALQANEIVSARSLDSYGVDSLVGVELRNWISAYLQV
                     NLPLLVMWSTNSIDELAG"
     CDS_motif       42977..43000
                     /aSTool="nrps_pks_domains"
                     /database="abmotifs"
                     /detection="hmmscan"
                     /domain_id="nrpspksmotif_input.path1.gene4_0017"
                     /evalue="1.20E+01"
                     /label="PKSI-ER_m2"
                     /locus_tag="input.path1.gene4"
                     /protein_end="2429"
                     /protein_start="2421"
                     /score="-0.2"
                     /tool="antismash"
                     /translation="ELAGIVTK"
     CDS             complement(join(53790..53945,54849..55930,56000..56252))
                     /Name="input.path1.gene5"
                     /gene="input.path1.gene5"
                     /source="GlimmerHMM"
                     /transl_table=1
                     /translation="MSRSQSYQQDYIARIRFSNALPPPPCPPKLLDIPNTGLSSGQYTS
                     ASFASRLAREQPLNIEADAELGMPIDLVGIPGVFDGDESAIQALPHLPQLHPADRALMR
                     PPNALGKSTANASNASFLRRTEYITSSTAGNKSMFESSNSSNTMRLRKKRAKGNVHEDD
                     PIHITRNILKGFNLAYPEDAYTGPDTTENLRPANIDVDEKRAWKNPKHPRNDKLELLDS
                     YPLLPDWDAIPDTGSYAMFKFVAAPVKDASSSAYDPRLDVSILRLAGETIEDRARFQHE
                     QDLYKQDPSMHPPLPWFHYEFFLPADRAKVPAIKRNFSTFNPDADDLPFDETTDDDGRP
                     RKFFRYENIRTYETQSQVSNLNDRFGDTVALALHDPSIHKQGDRLREKELPKGAYFYPI
                     GQKSHIRPRRPGRVHMVEEFPKIDFLDASGREADEEEVRKREAERRKKKLTNNSKHRAR
                     AIRAPHDRQAREQVSEEAVKRDHDAEDGDQDERQEAVA"
     PFAM_domain     complement(join(53808..53945,54849..55930,56000..56225))
                     /aSDomain="Paf1"
                     /aSTool="clusterhmmer"
                     /database="32.0"
                     /db_xref="PF03985.13"
                     /db_xref="GO:0006368"
                     /db_xref="GO:0016570"
                     /db_xref="GO:0016593"
                     /description="Paf1"
                     /detection="hmmscan"
                     /domain_id="clusterhmmer_input.path1.gene5_0021"
                     /evalue="1.90E-63"
                     /gene_ontologies="GO:0006368: transcription elongation from
                     RNA polymerase II promoter"
                     /gene_ontologies="GO:0016570: histone modification"
                     /gene_ontologies="GO:0016593: Cdc73/Paf1 complex"
                     /label="input.path1.gene5"
                     /locus_tag="input.path1.gene5"
                     /protein_end="491"
                     /protein_start="9"
                     /score="214.9"
                     /tool="antismash"
                     /translation="DYIARIRFSNALPPPPCPPKLLDIPNTGLSSGQYTSASFASRLAR
                     EQPLNIEADAELGMPIDLVGIPGVFDGDESAIQALPHLPQLHPADRALMRPPNALGKST
                     ANASNASFLRRTEYITSSTAGNKSMFESSNSSNTMRLRKKRAKGNVHEDDPIHITRNIL
                     KGFNLAYPEDAYTGPDTTENLRPANIDVDEKRAWKNPKHPRNDKLELLDSYPLLPDWDA
                     IPDTGSYAMFKFVAAPVKDASSSAYDPRLDVSILRLAGETIEDRARFQHEQDLYKQDPS
                     MHPPLPWFHYEFFLPADRAKVPAIKRNFSTFNPDADDLPFDETTDDDGRPRKFFRYENI
                     RTYETQSQVSNLNDRFGDTVALALHDPSIHKQGDRLREKELPKGAYFYPIGQKSHIRPR
                     RPGRVHMVEEFPKIDFLDASGREADEEEVRKREAERRKKKLTNNSKHRARAIRAPHDRQ
                     AREQVSEEAVKRDHDAEDGDQDER"
     CDS             complement(join(56769..57416,57474..57726,58775..59484,
                     59542..60887,60939..60981))
                     /Name="input.path1.gene6"
                     /gene="input.path1.gene6"
                     /source="GlimmerHMM"
                     /transl_table=1
                     /translation="MVGKKSGRAQLREEGLARTDNNLEQTTWPVVPMINQKNYYTEFLK
                     RDEQYLAVRYPQEEERARMVREARDKDRALAKGVSTTEATEEGADEAGQTYSKEDPSKL
                     IVLHIGSQNLRIGLGSDALPKAVPMVIARKWKESESEEDDGEPSPKRLKLEGTLPADAP
                     EKWFGEDFADQYMAMSSELRTRMRSNKRRVLPNSKDLVTNFNRRTPPEIISEHNDIDRI
                     DWTEISNDPSKAPEYFTGQAALRVPENSKPRYKLFWPIRNGTFNETDYNGRNQLYHDIS
                     KIVEEAFRSQLGVTSLKELINYKCVFIIPDLYERVYVTMMLDILMRDLGVGKVSLQQES
                     LSATFGAGYGIACVVDIGAQKSSVCCVDEGLCIEESRVNLKMGGADVTETFIKMMLYGH
                     FPYSDMNLKRRYDFLLAEELKQKFCSMDEDSVTVKTWDFHLRASGQDTRKYTFKTYDET
                     MLSVMGFFKPSIFDHSKKLEGRRKVIPRSVDLYDGSPNDPISQAQIAVIETAAGKSING
                     TTEPNGTPAVASTPQRPGQLNPLNRLNENETPRSSVAGSPAPEGTSTPNPDRDTPMGDG
                     EQALIFRDPVLEKTKIAEERDRTLPIVPLDQAILESVTQGARGDERKLRDFLGGIMLVG
                     GGSKTPGLREFLETRLREQRPFYGKEILVGPPPREFDPQVVIWKGGSVFGRLSPAGNDS
                     WISKYENSTTVLSPVAQDTYWGSFEEISKYNVSLNYAERMWMAWYAYMQNDVLATGIMS
                     FVMHETVYFGRSLPWIIIDMIPWFRRYKIQQNKIPTAWEQWQCALLVLFSHFTVELPQI
                     WFFHPMCQFFGLSTSVPFPSPWKMALQIAVFFVLEDTWHYWTHRAMHYGFLYKNIHKIH
                     HQYSAPFGLAAEYASPIEVMILGFGTVSSPIIWCAITGDLHILTMYIWIVLRLFQAIDA
                     HSGYEFPWSLHHFLPFWAGAEHHDVHHERFIGNYSSSFRWWDYCLDTEAGPEASKRRRE
                     RKLAALKKKA"
     PFAM_domain     complement(56838..57248)
                     /aSDomain="FA_hydroxylase"
                     /aSTool="clusterhmmer"
                     /database="32.0"
                     /db_xref="PF04116.13"
                     /db_xref="GO:0005506"
                     /db_xref="GO:0008610"
                     /db_xref="GO:0016491"
                     /db_xref="GO:0055114"
                     /description="Fatty acid hydroxylase superfamily"
                     /detection="hmmscan"
                     /domain_id="clusterhmmer_input.path1.gene6_0023"
                     /evalue="8.90E-26"
                     /gene_ontologies="GO:0005506: iron ion binding"
                     /gene_ontologies="GO:0008610: lipid biosynthetic process"
                     /gene_ontologies="GO:0016491: oxidoreductase activity"
                     /gene_ontologies="GO:0055114: oxidation-reduction process"
                     /label="input.path1.gene6"
                     /locus_tag="input.path1.gene6"
                     /protein_end="977"
                     /protein_start="840"
                     /score="90.8"
                     /tool="antismash"
                     /translation="AVFFVLEDTWHYWTHRAMHYGFLYKNIHKIHHQYSAPFGLAAEYA
                     SPIEVMILGFGTVSSPIIWCAITGDLHILTMYIWIVLRLFQAIDAHSGYEFPWSLHHFL
                     PFWAGAEHHDVHHERFIGNYSSSFRWWDYCLDT"
     PFAM_domain     complement(59692..60633)
                     /aSDomain="Actin"
                     /aSTool="clusterhmmer"
                     /database="32.0"
                     /db_xref="PF00022.19"
                     /description="Actin"
                     /detection="hmmscan"
                     /domain_id="clusterhmmer_input.path1.gene6_0022"
                     /evalue="1.80E-12"
                     /label="input.path1.gene6"
                     /locus_tag="input.path1.gene6"
                     /protein_end="413"
                     /protein_start="99"
                     /score="46.6"
                     /tool="antismash"
                     /translation="DPSKLIVLHIGSQNLRIGLGSDALPKAVPMVIARKWKESESEEDD
                     GEPSPKRLKLEGTLPADAPEKWFGEDFADQYMAMSSELRTRMRSNKRRVLPNSKDLVTN
                     FNRRTPPEIISEHNDIDRIDWTEISNDPSKAPEYFTGQAALRVPENSKPRYKLFWPIRN
                     GTFNETDYNGRNQLYHDISKIVEEAFRSQLGVTSLKELINYKCVFIIPDLYERVYVTMM
                     LDILMRDLGVGKVSLQQESLSATFGAGYGIACVVDIGAQKSSVCCVDEGLCIEESRVNL
                     KMGGADVTETFIKMMLYGHFPYSDMNLKRRYDF"
ORIGIN
        1 gccccccgga tatatggcaa atctatatat aaagtaggcg aatttaaatc ttctcgtttt
       61 agtaggctgt acgaagggta gataggctgg aataatagta aaaagagtta tctaaatggc
      121 ggggctagta tatacctttc tatatatagc tctcctctgc gcacaaggat aatagtaaga
      181 ataagctact aagtcttata tataaaccta tctttgccag cacaaggaat aaaataattc
      241 taaatatata agagagaatt aaatcttcga ggcgtggcat tagcgcaggg cccttcttat
      301 tattggtaac gagtctctta atagtctata atataatata cgtacgcaat cttaaaatac
      361 ttaaaactat tactagcagc ttacttattg tagaatgtag atttattata gctgactaag
      421 agtgggataa aagcaatgcg gctaagctgc ggggtcgaca ttatctggct atatatgtgc
      481 ccgcgccttg tcaatctatt ataaaactta aaacacttaa tagtatacac acgctgcttc
      541 ttataaaaga cttatcataa agtgcagtat ctatatcgaa actgagacaa tattaaaaca
      601 cctatcacgg ccaagtagtc aacccaccca gcctcataag aacccaagac tataaaaata
      661 ctagatcgcg cttaagacta gtccttatct gatagactgg aaagcttcta gattgagcac
      721 cagagaagtc gatgtcgcta ccgataagcc ctacgataga cggttccaga ttccccgaac
      781 acataatact tcctggttaa ggcatctgta ctcgtcctgc accctcgcct gccttggccg
      841 ggctaaattg cctcctcgag taacctcgca aaaacgtcca cgactgtcgg cgaacagcgg
      901 cccgtcgcgg cgaaacttgc agaaggcgcc aagcgtgaaa gaggtgatgc ataatagaag
      961 atctcataag atgagtagag cttgctcaat acatgaacac gtaagactgc acgcgcactc
     1021 ggagtctcaa taattgttct tagccatcct agtcattggc tgtctgggcc caaatttgcc
     1081 catcgttctc aagaatttat agccgttgac atgtctgacc tcgacgagtt tccatcggcc
     1141 atagcaatag cattaaaggg cactcgtttc gatagcatcg ttaccttcat caacgatcat
     1201 gtgattacta cggcgaaaac ggcagatttg cttagattac ctacagagcc gtcgtcatgc
     1261 atgacaccca tttcaagcat aaggctcgcg agaccatcac aagcaatatt cctaccgtct
     1321 atttgaagac cgatcaagag ttattaaacg cccctcattt gcccagtaac attgccttat
     1381 taaattatcc ttgtatcgtc aaacccacca gaggtaaaag atcgcagggc gtccaaaaag
     1441 cgaataacgt caaagacttc atcgaaacgg ttcgcatgct ggagcaaaca gggtcaactg
     1501 atggcgggct actcatagag ccatatattg atggtccgga actagacgcc aattttgcca
     1561 tgctggatgg cgaagtccta tttgtggaga tgtgcgacag atttccttgt gctgctgacg
     1621 ccaaaacagc tggcctctcg gacagcttcg ccgagacgtt gcagatatca catactgcgc
     1681 ttccgcccaa tgaacaagaa atcatccgct caacgctgca tgcccacttg ttgcagctgg
     1741 gctttcggtc gggagtattt cacgtggagg ctcgcatgaa gaattcggcc atgcactaac
     1801 acgacacaaa agttggcggt gtcctggatt ttaccattag agacccgcat gctcagctcg
     1861 actgctttct gatcgaagtg aatcctcggc ccactagagc gggtgggaca ttggtgacat
     1921 actttactta cggcattgat ctgggggcac tacagcttct ccgtgccttg aacgatagcg
     1981 aggtgttcag gagactttcc aggccatttt cctttcccca aggaattgtt ggtggtggag
     2041 gcggtccgca gtggtggaca gcgcattgca tgattactat tcctcgtgaa aacacatgtt
     2101 cccaaagact tgttttaaac aaatatacag acttgttcca gacatttaaa agaatggcgg
     2161 ccgcaccgag ttgtattctc cggttgggac ggtggtttct ccgactggag gcattggttg
     2221 aattggctac ctcttgcttt ggtcaaagac tagcaggaag catgccatcg agatgtataa
     2281 tcgcatcgca caagacgtaa attccgtctt ggacatcgat atcaattcgg aaagtatagc
     2341 tctaggttga cagaaatctc agagggcgtt gtagccatgc aattcaatac gcctttatac
     2401 ccaagaaatg atttctgttg atgatgtctg taataaagac tactctaaac agaagatatg
     2461 tgaagatgcc gactaagaaa aggatgtgaa atacttatta aatgcaaacc aagtagagta
     2521 aaaaatagtc aaagtaggaa aggcccgagt gagaaaagca gtataagtaa aagaatataa
     2581 tattttatta agctggacta gtattaagat ttttaagatg aaaaattaag tataggctat
     2641 atatatcctt aaaattaaat attttacaat ttaaatcttt agctttattc ttctcctcct
     2701 ataatatcgc gataagtata atttcgacga ctctgactta gtatatagac taagaacaat
     2761 tagactagta caggagataa tggtcgcctt agtctataag gctcgagtgg gccatttata
     2821 gtctctgagt ggaaaataag tttattttcg aaatgtttaa ccgctagtag aagaatacaa
     2881 atgagtataa actatcgtgg ttccattcct aaagaatttt caatctgaat tgcaatcttg
     2941 ccagttggag aagtcaatac aagaacatat acaacggggc tagtgaaccg ggaaaaccgg
     3001 aaatgcgtta atgaggctac gcggacttat tcaggcgtaa acgcctcaac tgtggcacag
     3061 taactcaccc aacgaatcgc ttgaaacttg cgggattact ctcgcaggga tagcgcgtta
     3121 ggttatatgc aggtatgagg caaactcaca gctgacccaa aacgccgtaa gatgtaacta
     3181 tgattgaaac tctatcttgc ggcaaagtcc tcgtatgcga ttgcacctgc tttgtattta
     3241 tcaatactaa cgagtaaatc ctgccggcgg aagaatttgt agctccagaa tggatccact
     3301 tctgcggctt tgtcgacgta cctgggttcg aagcgcaggc gcgcagtcgt gtgccatagt
     3361 tcaacgccgg ccaagagcga gtctctggcc ttgtatgcct ctctcttcaa tagccttggg
     3421 atacggcgga aggaatgcgg taacctgtaa tcgagaagcg ccgcgcttaa tcggattcca
     3481 gctcgagccc agtacaccac aagttgcgcg cagcgacgtc ctcgtcacat ctatggtgaa
     3541 tggctcaaag gaatcgcctg ttttctactt ctactagttc cctcgtttgc acgttcacag
     3601 gggtcgcttc ttgaagccca tgatgtcttg ttcaaatctc gttgccagcg ctcgaagtcc
     3661 tagacccgtt aagaatttgg caaagagatg ttggttggga tattccacgc gattgtgcga
     3721 cttcacaatg ctcccggtag ttagcttatg cccggttccc gaaacatcca gcaggttggt
     3781 gttgctggaa tttctgttca taccgaagaa atttgtccgg gcgtagtggg acatcgaatt
     3841 gagtggcaaa gtcgaccagt gccacgatag cgtacggatg tttctagcgc cttgaatgac
     3901 gaagaggggt cggcattcaa ttcaaggttg ataggtctct gcgcgtcttt tgctgcgggg
     3961 ctgctatctt ctgggctttt atgtgaataa ggacgtgggt atttcgtgac tctacaggcg
     4021 tacatttttt ccttgacgaa atctattggg tctccgagaa aagagattga atgatgtacg
     4081 aacggattaa tctattgcgc aatagatggt aggtatcact tacttccgat atcatgtttg
     4141 cggttcgcag agagcactcg gtatgaagga atcccttgcg atatacagcg atattatata
     4201 cgctactatt atctttgaat tgctcgacag aatcaaagag ggatctgctt ctagaattga
     4261 ttgttgttta ggagctaccg ccttgatttg caaatgttgg agctgcggat agccgccatt
     4321 ccagactagg tttctgtcct ctccttctgt tgagattagt ctagggcagc aatgagaacg
     4381 tttcttcagt gaacatggct ccattcgcgc aggcgcgtgt aagactataa cccacaagac
     4441 tagacctgga atgggtgccc gcaacgcccc atgtgcggca cgggccaatc caatgtttat
     4501 gtatatgtgg ctctaaggtt gcaccgctgc agcgtcgata agcacactga atgcctctct
     4561 ttggagctcc tttgatgcac ttctcattca gcttcatgtg attgggaagt tacagacgag
     4621 cgttatcttg gcagtccata atccgctcca accttcatca caccccaaac acctacttta
     4681 gaatcgacac agctactgtc gccctacaac accaattcac cttttcgtcc gttttccagt
     4741 acaatgaagg agttactagt atccgccggt gttgtggcgt ttagttactt gttctacacc
     4801 gtgtatcgag cccgcaatgt catgtacagg cttcgcgccc aaggcaaggt ccgtccactc
     4861 acatgtctct atcagttcac cctttgatct tgttctaaac agcctatgcc gccatacaat
     4921 tgggctactg gtcaccttct cgtcatcaaa gagtttgtgg acaaactccc caccgatgct
     4981 gtattcaact acgtggcctt caacatctca cgtacattca ccaagcacga catgttctac
     5041 ctggatttct ggcccttcat gacgcccatt cttgtcatca aaaatccgta tgtcgcgagt
     5101 cagattatgg ggagagttga tgctcggaaa cccgtcactg tccgagatgc gtttgtccaa
     5161 atgacgggag gagattccct tctcaccatg actgagcagc cctggaaaaa gtggcgatct
     5221 atttttgctc cgggatttag ttctgcgcat atgcttgatc aggttcccgt tatagttgat
     5281 caagggaaga tattttgtgg aaggctgcgc gaagctgctc gaaatggaac cattttccag
     5341 ctggaggagg gaactattcg gctcacaata gatgtcataa gtcttcttgc actgtgagtc
     5401 gctcatttgc gctgtcaaaa gtacgaaaaa gcgttgacaa tcataacaga aatgtccgtc
     5461 tcaactacca aatccaagat ggtcaattcc ccagcatcat gcgttctctg attgagacgg
     5521 tgacttttgg gcaagatctg aatccgctgc agcgctggaa ccccatacga ccttttttgg
     5581 tatggaaata tggccgctgc ctgaacacgt atattcgcga ggagctcgcg aagcgattcg
     5641 aggagcgaaa atctcttgtt gagagccgtg gtcgcgccac ggacaaggca tcagggaaat
     5701 ccattgtatc cctcgctttg gacgagtaca tcaccaacca catgcacacc gagaccgcga
     5761 aactggacaa agactttgag cggtacgcca gcgcccagat acgcttattt ctggtagcag
     5821 ggcacgacac gacctccagt gcactgactt acacactcca tctcctgtac aagcaccctg
     5881 agatcctggc ccgcgtgcgc gcagaacacg attctgtctt tggcaccgac gcaaccgcag
     5941 ctgcggatat tctgtctaat gacccaacac tgttgagcca actaccaatt acctctgcag
     6001 caataaaaga atctctccgt ctcttcccgc ccgctggtgg ggtccgtgaa ggcagcgcag
     6061 acatcacact tgtcgccgag gatggtaccc agtaccctac agatggctgt gcaatctggg
     6121 tgccacatga agccgtccat cgaaacccgg cctactggcc gcggcccgat gagttcgttc
     6181 cagaccgctt cctgtgcaag cccggacatc atctttatcc gatcaagggt gcctggcgcg
     6241 cgttcgagtt cggcccccat aactgtattg ggcaaacact tgcgctgacg gagatcaaga
     6301 cgttgcttgt tatggttgta cgacagtttg atttggaaga agcgtatgcg gagtgggata
     6361 aatcacaccc ggttgctgga ttgagggagg ctaatggtga aagagcgtac caggttagtg
     6421 gtggtggggg ggcagcatcc ctcttgtcgc tatccgtgcc ggatctctgt tcgtgagtag
     6481 gtgggtttct atacatacat cgaacgtttg ttagctgttt gcaaaatgta catggccatt
     6541 tccatcacca actcatcttt cacctatttc tctgctgctt tttcttctga aggataatat
     6601 gagactgatt cgccattagc tggtgtccaa atcatctgct aagattctca cgactatggt
     6661 tgatctgtag gagatcgacg aggaaagaga aatgctcgaa tatatatgaa cttcgaactc
     6721 aaacttcttc aacttcttcg cactctatat gctacaaccc tcgtgcacta tctctcctac
     6781 gggtttgaat gacttcagct tcaggcttca agcttcccag tccaaacttc gccgggcttc
     6841 cttgggcaag tcattcagag gctgaatgtc ataccaatca gcaatcagcg tagctgacaa
     6901 aatgatcgga ttcatcgcga ggaaccgacc cgggctaggg ttaagatcct aaacctaaac
     6961 gcattttttg tactatctta ctcttatatt ctgagagcct gctgaatcaa ttgtttcaaa
     7021 tcattgcaga taggctgttc cgcgaatata tagcattact atcaagagcg ccgacctacc
     7081 ccgcttctag atcttcacct gccgtgtctc accgctcaca tatctcacct cggctataag
     7141 gagcgccagg attgccaaat ctccgatttt ttatgcggag tttcaacatg tcaaagtaaa
     7201 tagaccactg gagaagtcgt gcgccgatta tctagacgtg tacacttcaa gtgcaggtgc
     7261 acaagtcatc gatcttcccc aaaatcagtg cagtatatgc ccctcaccaa gcgccatttt
     7321 tgttgtattg atcgtattca atattgctag gacctttctg ctgtactgga tttcaaaaat
     7381 cggaaaacga caggagatga atacgacaat aaccaacagc tcaccggtgt agcacaaagt
     7441 aacagggagt accagggtag tatcatgttt ttgcgacttt ggaataattc ctcacccggg
     7501 caataatgtg acgacgtatc tggcgtcagg ccagggccaa ggccctaggt ccggttggtg
     7561 tatggatatt gaaggcacca cctggatgca cagattacag agtaaacaca ccctagtcta
     7621 ctcgctttct ttttctcaaa aaacagtcca ccaactcaaa tcgactctac aaatacttct
     7681 atagatacca taaccgcttt ttatgttatc atacagctct aatcactcgt gagtcagctc
     7741 gctaagcccc catcactagg tggcatagcg gttaggtaga taccgcccta cggtacatcg
     7801 cgcgctctac gagtggtccc tgcttctcga tcaatatttc ttgtgactga atgattgggt
     7861 atcatgacct catagcgcag acggaaggat acaacagccc tcagccgcag atttaggttg
     7921 tgtacaggta tgcagccaat acaatagtcg cgccttcgag cgaggctagt cacaactaaa
     7981 ggttcagctg aagatgcgat gtttagtaca tgaacctccg cggacgcagg cttctgtatc
     8041 cacgactaaa gcatcccaga tcagctacat ccaaccgata tctcaagaac gactagatag
     8101 gcaacttgat caattttctc tgccagattg tttgatcaac aacacactga aaccctgccc
     8161 gcctgcggaa aattctaaac aatctacaat aactgaattc agtagcaaat tcaccaatgc
     8221 tggcattcaa gagatcgaac gatgatctta tccagccatc tattcaaacg ttgctcttga
     8281 acgatggacg aaagtctacc cagaagcggc gtcgcaaggg tctgggacac ttcttgttca
     8341 tgaactggct tggacttgcc tctctggctt ttggcttggt ggtcactctg gccgtgtttg
     8401 tttttgtatg gtggctgagc aaccaggtct acgactgtcc tcactggtgg actgaatgca
     8461 ctgtcaggcc atctgtggcg tacttcaaaa gacattttag tatactccag ggtagtctta
     8521 ccacagtata ctccatcgga ttggccggcc tgctctacct gacttgcata cttggagagg
     8581 cgaccatatg gccaattcta caccaacaaa agtacacact gggccagttc gacacctatc
     8641 ataaagctac gcgtggatca ctcacgtcac agccactggc gttgaaagca gcaaaatcaa
     8701 atagtgcacg gttggcggtg atatgtgtct ttctgtcagc agcgctacat ccatttgcct
     8761 cgacattcat gggtgcagca ctcgctagac gaaatattct catacctaat gctaagagcc
     8821 atatcaaaac aggttcgggc atcggcttag tcttcaagca gcgttaccca ggaccagcgc
     8881 cgctcccggg ggctgtcatg acttcattcc gtcacatgac atcctgggta aacgattcct
     8941 ctgctgagcc gcttcctgaa ttacgagatt atattattga ccgatctgcc ttagttaaaa
     9001 ctgggaatat gtcagcagct aaaattggaa aatgtcagct tccgctatcc ggataacaaa
     9061 ctcgattggt tgccaaccac accttgtcgc tcccaaaaaa gttggtaatg gcagattaat
     9121 gtacgaggtc aaaatcaccc accctggccc aaacattcaa tcaactgtcc gtgtccgatt
     9181 ccagcctttc ctcacaactt gggtcgacaa tgtcctggaa aacgaagaca atgatcccag
     9241 aagtacgaca actgtcatct tcgctctcat gaacggaatg atcgaggggg agcaatattc
     9301 tcatcacaaa atgatactga ggaaatacac cctgatcctt tcaccatttc agcgattgct
     9361 tgtgacatca acgtcgaact cgtcaatagt cagctccaga ttggacaaag tgacacagcg
     9421 acaggcgatt tacaagcagt gaaagacttg tcattcccac gtagagggtc ccgcgcgtca
     9481 ctgtgcacct ggttcggcgc cgcaacaact ctgtttggtg tgaatgttta cggcacgcag
     9541 cccttgtatg tccattcgga aacaggtacc ccgggcttct ggactacgac tggatcaggg
     9601 cccgcgtcaa actggagcct aaaagatatt gagcggttca tcaatatcag cgcaggcgcg
     9661 gtagccatga gtctgcctgg ttttttagta gggaaggtta caagcaactc tacgatcgag
     9721 tcgcagtatt tttctatgca actggatcat cgctggtcat acctcctcct cgttcccatc
     9781 attctaatcc tcgctgcgac agccgtttta gctgcgctga atagcaaggt gcaccaccag
     9841 ttaggcgtgc ctacgatgcg gctcgccact gtgggagata tcttgcaaag ttcagcgacg
     9901 gagagtatac aggaggttgc ttatcgagac gctttggacc ccgcgcagcc ttcgagtctg
     9961 ggtgggatga gtgtacgtta cggagtgtgt aaaggtggcg tagtagggct aggcaatttc
    10021 gacgtggtct cccgcttcag agatgcagga atgtagaaag ccacctctga gtacaggtaa
    10081 cacgctttcc ttcagatcgc cggccttcga aagtgcaatt gtcttcgcac tatcttttct
    10141 atgagttgct aagttgactt tgaagcggtg ctcagtcgcc aggggcgcga catcggaata
    10201 gtctacagca atcttcccaa atcgatttta tatcacagcg cagaccagca tgcgagtagc
    10261 tgtgatatac atgcgaagta gtgcatatca taatagtata aataatttga cagtgcttaa
    10321 attgccgcta aacaattatt aatgagaata catgtgtgag gaatacgctg gaagtagact
    10381 ggtgatttcg aggtggctag gtgctgttta accagaatca gggatgctcc tcgtgcacga
    10441 cacgaacaca cccaagctct ctcaccagtg acgagcagac caccggcact ctaatatttt
    10501 cctcgcttct tcgttgcttc gttcacccgc tgtcgacctc aaatttggtc tctgcttacg
    10561 gcctcctttg tcgtaattgc ctggcgcaat ctcatactga aagtcgatct ccgctccgcg
    10621 gcgattgggg tcgtcgaagc ggtctagcca gcgattgagc tgcggccgtg tacttgtctt
    10681 cgtgccagta taggtaagaa tgattttgat tttacgttgc atcttttggt cttttcttgt
    10741 tgtgttgtgg ttttgtaacc gtgcaaattg tgcttctgaa agtcgattca ggaaggtaac
    10801 gatgtgggcg aagttgttat tgcgcacggt agtagtgaga acaggagcgc agaaaaagat
    10861 ggtgtcgagg aattcgttac caatttggtt gttgacgccg ataagagcgg actgtgtgac
    10921 gaagtcgctc tgcttaagag tgattggtcc ttcggttgcg atgacatgct tgtatatttc
    10981 gtccctcagc tctcgcggaa gttcgagaaa gcgacatcgc ttgtcatgca gtggctcttt
    11041 cgctgacaat tgacttgttg gagctagtat aggatcctca gatcctgatc ttaggtgtat
    11101 tgttgattca ggttttaggc gttttggttc gtaacagtgg tcattagctt gttcaccgca
    11161 tttcactgtg tcgcacagcg gcgtcgtgtg tttccgcttt cgttctcgaa gtcccgtgcg
    11221 agccattaga tatgaaaaat ctcgatactt cattctgagc gaaagcgata aaatttatat
    11281 gtccttgatc tggttcgcgc acgtgccccc tgtattcagg cagccactgg tctaggctgc
    11341 aacgacatgc actaagcctg tttctaatga ctagtcaact cgtatctggt aagccatcat
    11401 tctcaatgtt cccatttcgt ttttttcgta cgaagttttc gtgtggggcg ggacgccagt
    11461 ctattgcgac gatcgcatga ttttggtcac accgaacgtc gtttctgcgc cgtcgaggcc
    11521 ccgggaaact atatcgattt actcaaattt ctatcgaacg cattgggtgg actcgatctg
    11581 catcaatcaa gcatatttca ttaagcgcgg acgtcaggtg aagctaatga gggatatata
    11641 tcagcatgcg gcaacggttg ctgtatggtt tggacagaat cacgttgtag aggaagacct
    11701 gatacgaaac gacagaagtc ctatgcctca tcatgttttc gcaccaaaat tatacatcga
    11761 gtatcgccgg cagtagtgac acctgatagc cagagctttc gatatagact agtttcaaag
    11821 gatgttggtt atccagaatc cttgcgttcc ttgacgagga acaacccgta tgcgaaactt
    11881 tgaacgtaga cagaaagctt tctttaacta tcttggctct aaaaatctgg tttgggtaat
    11941 tttcccctcc agtatcgtgt gcactgaccc tgcctctgta cgaaatattg gcctcttgac
    12001 ttgttgagca cgctgcgaaa aagatcaaac gtcagttcca atggccattg gccaaggtct
    12061 gtcctacgtt ttctttgtac tcaaggattt gaaacttgag gtcgattggg aggtggtgga
    12121 cggccaactg cgattgtcgc cctagatgac gaacacctcc gagtcgatgg acagcagaga
    12181 ggcagacgga aagatcgtcg ggttcccagg tgatgcttgg ggagttttag tcaacgtgtt
    12241 ttcaactttg gagacgttat ggaactctgg cttcgagtcg actaatatgt cttgaacatg
    12301 ggatacttct gggaagtcgg gcctcaattt gacatgtagg ccagcctgca gttcaatggg
    12361 ctcggatttg gagtgaaaag agtggctgcg cagcgctttt agccaactca ttttggctta
    12421 gctactggag cggcggtgca agtatgttag tacaatgcga ccaaactgat caagggaagt
    12481 ttgcgacact ggcgcacaga gccagaggac agtgatagtc tagctacaaa acacagagcg
    12541 tcgttatggc aaaagcggac gcggaggtag cggctcgtga ccttaattcg gcttccggga
    12601 accagcagca cgaaagggcg gagatagcgg acatcgagtg cggtctacag gctcacatgc
    12661 acatgcaatc aatcgcgtat cgcctgggga ccatggagtg taccccgcaa tttatatatt
    12721 gatccgagcg catgaccaat gctctcttgc ggagaaacct tggccagaac tagagggggt
    12781 gagggtgtat tgaggtagtt gtcttgcgag actattccgg gagctttgaa ggctgccaag
    12841 gttgaacctc tagtgactat agtgaataag tttctttttt cgttgaactg tcagttaaag
    12901 cgtgtcacaa tgactccagc acggcatgat gaaatgatag tatcgtggcc gccggcccat
    12961 gaacagccaa tgccgtacca agggccgcct cgaaacatcg agcccattcg caacatccga
    13021 tgggacgaga gtcttcaacc caagagatat gatctatttg gcacacatcc cgagtcaaag
    13081 atcctgtttc tcgatgtaaa catcctggac tccagcggta gagagccata ccgaggagat
    13141 gtcttgatag agggtccgtg tgcaacacca tcaagatcag gccattgtct gcacaagaag
    13201 ctgacgcgtg accataggag aacgattttc tgcagtaggc cacgtgccaa atgccgagga
    13261 gctgaaatcg cagactggcg ttagagtgtt caacggcaag ggacgcacgt tgatgtcggg
    13321 gctcggagat ggccacacgc atttcagctg gaatggtggc gaccttgatc agctgggaag
    13381 cttgggcgtg gaggagcata cgcttctgac catgcggagc gcgcagtgct tcttggactc
    13441 cggatacacc atgtgctttg gagcagcatc tgcgaaagaa aggctcgatg tggtgattcg
    13501 taatgcgatt aatgcagggg acattccagg cccgcgatat ctggcaaacg gcaaggagat
    13561 ggcacgacat gggggcgagc ttgttggtgg catcacagcg tatgctgacg ggccggaaga
    13621 gatgaggaag gtgatcaagc atcacgttga cattggggtt gacaacatca agttaagtat
    13681 gagtggagag tcggtaaggt tccatgtttt gcattcaccg tctcatgttt ggtgtattgt
    13741 cttattgctt cttgttattg gatttattgc gtctggtttg cctgtggctg gagtcggtat
    13801 gacctgtaca ggttctttac gacgttaatt gaagactata ctaggttcca tggaatatat
    13861 gtacaagtac attgcttacc aaatacccta gatcaccgaa acccgatcag cccaggattg
    13921 cttcttctcc aaggacgaaa ccgcggcgtg cgtcgacgaa gctcacaagc atggtaagcg
    13981 actgtgctcg cacgcccgcg cccgcgattc ggtcatcatg tccgtgaaat acggcatcga
    14041 ggccatctac catgcatcct acatcgacga taagggcatg gaaatgcttg agaaggccaa
    14101 aacaaaacat gttgtcgttc ctgccatcaa ctggttggtg tgcactctgt acgacgccga
    14161 ggcctttgga tatccgcaag cagctgcgga aaaagccggg tacaagcacg aacttgacgc
    14221 cgccattgct gggctacgag agatgcatcg tcgcggcatt gtcgtcctgc ctggcggtga
    14281 ttacggtttt gcgtggaccc cgcatgggac gtacgcccgg gatctggagc attttgtaaa
    14341 actgttgggt tttactgagc acgaagctat cattgcggcc acggctggag tggcatctca
    14401 gttcatgcag tctcatgagt tgggcaaagt ggaggctggc tactatgccg attgtatctt
    14461 ggtggacgga aatccactcg aagacataac ggtcctgcag gatcacgaca agttgaatat
    14521 catatgcatc aatggaagag tgcataaggc cgggaggagg gaatttgtat ctcctctcat
    14581 cgcaggtgaa aacggtaatg tacatgttat cgtcccggac aaagcatatc cgactgtaga
    14641 aaagtcgatg cagattcggg cgaaattaca ttaggtgtaa tgcattacat tgtcaataag
    14701 tactttcgcc gacgcattgc cgtcactcgg ctacttagta cttttcacac aatacacggc
    14761 aaattatctc cccttgaagt tagcagtcgc tttgttgatt atgttcgttc tgatggtata
    14821 gtacgacatg tgaaatatga ctacgcagtg cttgctactg gtaagcatca gtattggcca
    14881 gtggcgcctc gtgcgtttag caaagctgga tttcttccaa ctccggaacc caactgacga
    14941 atctttcggg ggcacgagga attgcggttg taggtggaga cctgttggga ttgagatagc
    15001 tggggaaatc aaacagacat gggccgaatc tcttgtcatc ctgattcgtt caaagccatc
    15061 actgctaaac tcggagcctc ttccagccga tttcaaagag acgatgttcg aaattgttca
    15121 ggatgcagtc acatgttttt gataggtcag tctaatcgag atgtttgtta tggagggcta
    15181 gatgccaagt cccaagcccc actcggaaga ggctcagcga catgctgatt ggatgcaatc
    15241 gggaagtcgc agcgctaagt gggactgctg tggggaagtc atttcaccgc aagacagcta
    15301 gactcagcta cgtaccatca gtcttgcagc catcctacgt gccttgatgg cgtaagtgaa
    15361 caccagggag ctctttctat gatcctaact aagcaagcag gaaaaaaacc tattgcgctc
    15421 ggtgcgaccg agctttctca tcgtcacggg caatgcaaca gcacctcaac gattcctacg
    15481 atcactatcg ctgcgcaatc tgtgggttcg atgccccgac cagggagaga ttgcttgaac
    15541 atcaccgaaa gacacagcat cggactgtgt gcgagggctg taacgatgga acaggagcag
    15601 cctgggttac tggttcagac gaatatttct accatctaca agatgaaaat gtttgcccga
    15661 cttgtgaaca acactttgac agcccaagca atcttgaaca tgtaactgac acattgattt
    15721 atactagagc ccgactaatt ttccttacag catgaaatgg tacacctaga acgatccatc
    15781 agttgctacg gttgctatcg ggctttcgtt acctatcctg cgatgatttt gcatctagag
    15841 gctggcacgt gcccatccgg catcgacaga attgacttga atgagtctgc tgccatgtgt
    15901 taccaatggg cggcatttat cgatagagag tatagatccg aactgctgga ccgcgaaagt
    15961 ttacaaggct ggtactgtgg gccagtctac ccgttcaaat gtcctgaatg cgatgtcaat
    16021 ttttcaaaat tatcaggtct attccagcat gtctatagca aagcttgcga tcaacgtcta
    16081 gaccagggaa agatagctaa gttggtcaga tggttggaaa accggcatga tgtctgcgat
    16141 agtgacgact aaaactgcag aaatggcttt tgaggcatgg gtaaggggtg ctctgcttaa
    16201 tgatgtgata tcttaacctt gtccgccacc tgtttgtttc tttatttttc tctttgtgtt
    16261 accttattta tgtggatact atttgtaagt aagaacgaga ataaaaaacc gattagctat
    16321 acgccccact gccatgtgtc tttgatctcc ctcttcttca agactaacaa ctattaagct
    16381 ttttcattcc agcagtctat taaatgcaat ttgaatacat caagattgag cagtgaacca
    16441 tccacacagc ttagacatgc caaagtgtag acacttgatt attaattttg ccaccattta
    16501 aattcacaac ctcgatgcac cttaaaatcc ttcaagatag atataatcat tggcttgcaa
    16561 tatgcttaac aattttacag acaactaata tatgcatcag aaaagtaaaa gcattgcgat
    16621 ccatgctacg tgctcacaga tttttattcg ctatagctgc atgtatatac cgttctgttg
    16681 tcatacaaca ttgatcatct aatcgtttgt ccctggttca ttccatacct ttccagacgt
    16741 gaacttccac tcaaccgact cccatccact acgtcttgtt acacgagtgc caaagaccga
    16801 cccttcatcc gcgggcttac aaacagcagt cgccaaagga cattgcccca tcggcggagg
    16861 gcggaaattc tcccagttcc cgtccacagg ctccacatga tagcccagaa gcatggaggt
    16921 gacgaatccg aggatttcgg cggtagcaaa attgcgacca ggacacaaat gagcgccccc
    16981 gccaaaaggc gtccatgcgg agcgtctcag ctttgcgttt ttgctaggta aaccacgatc
    17041 catgaatctg tctggtcgaa attgatcggc gtcgggaccc cagacgttgg ccattccatg
    17101 catcggacca gacggcatct ggattgcagc gccctttttg agcaggtacg cacgaccttg
    17161 tccatctgtg atcgttgtgt cttcaacgac gcgccggttg caggtgaact tattggctat
    17221 acggctcact tcgcggaacg tgcttatcaa gagcggacat ttattggaga gatcgtctac
    17281 attgacgatg acttggttcc cgactcgttc agtgaccggc tcgacctcag ttcgtagctg
    17341 ggcaaccaag tctcggttag tgaagatata aataaatacc caaaagcatg ttggaatcga
    17401 atttgaggta ggcacgtgga ctagagccac ttcgatatcg ccaaccctct gaccttcgat
    17461 gccatatttg cggaggacgg ctaaacgata gcgtatgtac gccgatacct cttcgtcgtc
    17521 gtctttgact gtctcgcagt actttgcaag tgtatcttgt agcctcttcc tagcgttctt
    17581 ggtttctcgt agcgttgcgg tggtgtaaaa actaaggaat aattccttca aacctgtctc
    17641 gaacgtccta gcatgggaga ttagccagat gacactatgt agtgtataca tgttttggac
    17701 tagtcttacc agacatcctc tacagattgg tcatctcgaa taggattgcg tgggccaaac
    17761 agaccctcac acgtcgcgac tgtcattagg ttgcgcaacc acatatatat attcggaaca
    17821 tccagacctt ttggaccgat actattgatg tattgagaga cgtgttcgag ggacgttacg
    17881 ttcaattgat gaacatgccg agccgttgta ccgtcgtaca tgctcctaaa ataaacaggc
    17941 aagacatctg tcgaggtgac aatatgatgc gagaagtcat cgtagcctgt gacggcgcgg
    18001 acgttgtcca gagcgtaagg cgtgaacgaa aggttcttat tgcaatatgc ggattggatt
    18061 aggatggggt cccagatcgc atagatcttt cccttgagaa cgggaagagt tgcaatgggt
    18121 agctggaact ctttactgtt acaactgtga gtaaagtcct ttacgaagat agaaccgcac
    18181 atacgatagg ttgtctaaga agacagactg ttctctgact gctctgatga aatgcccaat
    18241 aaatggaatt cgaggtctta tggtgggggg ctcgcgtttg tcaacatgcg gctccaacgc
    18301 tcgtgcaatg acaaagaata aagcagcgat cgaaaagaat acgaccacgg gtctcgatag
    18361 caggaattca agaacggttt ctgctaccat cttcactgat atctgaaggg caaaactgcc
    18421 gttcgactgc tcagaaacca aaagatacaa aggtgcctgt ggatggggaa ggaatagaag
    18481 gcgttggagc tactaaagaa acacagtgcg tctgacccac gccattttgg atctgagatt
    18541 caccaggaac tcgttaccaa gatcgcccac tccatcctgc agggagacat tccacccagt
    18601 atttcggagg atgcctagct gcgtaagttt tgtggggcat ccgggtaggt tgtttgtgca
    18661 agtgcgaagt tggcgaaacc ctgtcatgct aagcttattt tcgccccatt cgcattcttg
    18721 gctgcattag acatgtggaa ctacccggca ggctgatcgg ccgaattttc ccgcttacgc
    18781 ccccaaaact ctctatgccg aatacacggc ggccggtatt gtatgagaaa tgtagacctc
    18841 tttcatgacc ggggatagga attcagactg gcatttacac tgaatcgtat ctatcaactt
    18901 ctttgtatcc taaatccaca taacagtagc ctaaaacgta aatatgaatc tagagagaga
    18961 gacgagaatt tacacgaaaa aacaatgaaa gctttcaaca ccgtcatggt caacgcgaca
    19021 ttgccaacga ccgatacagt cacatagcaa taattggata cgatcagctg acaatagatc
    19081 aaacaatcct tctgatatag cggtagacat gaacctagca acggcaatgc cggagcatgt
    19141 tggttaaacc cgttggttga ttgagacata atattttagt tccacgcttt tcgttcgacc
    19201 gtgccacata gtgttttagt ctcacgctac ttgtgtcgcc acgtgaaatt gtactggccc
    19261 ggggttcggg gcccatggaa cgtgttgccg gagcagaaca ttgtgtgtag cctgttcaat
    19321 gaacagaatc ggaggatttg tttagtggta gagttcggat tcactagtat gttactatct
    19381 gctctcctct ttgttactag cgatgaaatg tgctaggttg agggttgggt gagacacaag
    19441 gataataagc tctgcgtcta cggcatgacc tgctcatgca atgatagtgg tggacgggaa
    19501 cgatatgggc cgatgtggct ccggtgctca ccacactgta gctagtgttg tgccatgcat
    19561 acttagaccc gtacgagaat ccttctggaa cttaggcaac aacgaggccg caatgcaatt
    19621 gccagtatag cgcctaatgt gcgtgtgttg catttctctc ttactatcac gacacaagga
    19681 tagtcgggct gacaaacgtc tttcacgttg ctgcctacat ctcacctaca tctttcacca
    19741 cgttggattg attttccaaa gcatgattga taagcagaag ggtttggatt tagggcctcc
    19801 aatctagaaa ttgccgcatg aatcattctg caagaaacac atggttacat catgtatact
    19861 gttcattaaa agtgcttgaa agtggcatgg tactataggc tatttgtacc ggtgattgat
    19921 ggaaactgcg cattggagaa tgaaacaaaa aaagaaagac agtagctata tgctaactac
    19981 ttttgtagag tatatccatc tcaaaatagt gaaattcgat gatcttgtaa aaattcagca
    20041 aaagtcgcca gggatggatg atccagaata tcgtcaatcc tcaattctcc atgttctttg
    20101 ttggcacgtt ccatttgcga atccagcttc gcgagtgctc gctgatgttg cactttggca
    20161 atgaagtgta aagcatctaa caagtcgcct ccgagctcaa agaacggagc gtttcgcatt
    20221 ctcaaaggca cagaatcacc ctcttgagat gacgggactt ccatagattt ggaagaaaag
    20281 ctggagaacc acatctcagc cagtttctcc aaagttgtac tggtcggtga tgtgacgata
    20341 tcgttgctta tgctgggtgt tttgatggtt cctgatataa aacttgcttc ctttcgcaaa
    20401 gcaggattca gtgaggacct aggcattgcc tctgtatcgt gaaggaccat cctgtctgac
    20461 ttggatgcgg caacagtagt cacaatgtgt atagtgttga cgagatcttc caacaacaga
    20521 tcggccgttt cttgctcgat cgccggtgat gcgaagccga gattgagctt gagaactccg
    20581 ccgtcctctt cagagacgac ggcgatatcg taccaggatg tgagtggatt tgcctcatca
    20641 ttgagaagac tgatattgaa attaggacct ctgctaccag agtgggatgg taatgctatg
    20701 ccacgtctgt ggttgacaat agacgtgaat ctagttgaat ttggccaatc ggtgcaatct
    20761 cgaatgattg ttcgaaagcc gattccttca tgggtatttc tgtcttgttg ttgattgcgg
    20821 atttgatgca acgctccaat gattgaatga ttcgcggagt catcaaatct gacacggata
    20881 ggcaggtgag ttgcgcaaca gccgatcaaa gattctgctg tcgaagattc cagctgactt
    20941 cgaccagaga ttgtatctcc aaacactaca tcatcttgac ctgtatactg tgcgagcacg
    21001 tgtgcccacg cacaattgat gatggtcgca ttggtaattc cctcacctct caaagctagc
    21061 aaaggaattg ttctagactc cgtgaatgcc attgccattg gacgttgatg gttggatttc
    21121 accgccctat tgatttcagg cattttggat ccttctaaca agcttctcca gtactggtag
    21181 ctcttgtcgt ccttgtgtag agccagttca tggacgtaag aagagaatga actcaaaggc
    21241 ctttcaatat ctccaccatt attgtacagg gctttaagtg tgtcccatat aattggaagc
    21301 gacatcccat cgtacaatgc atgggacatt ctaagtagaa ttcgcgtctt ggcatccgca
    21361 tctgagcgaa tgattgccat cttcatcatc ggacgaccga attggaaagg ctggagcatt
    21421 tctgcaccca agagggattt ggtagcagaa tcgatggaat cggaagttct gagcactcgg
    21481 acgtggtttt cgtatgattt caaaataacg tggagaagtc tgccggtttg ggtctcaagc
    21541 acaaaaacag tacggaaggc ctccacatgt tttgtcaatc ccacgcaact ttgctgcagc
    21601 agttccagat cgaggtcgga ctccgtgtcc aggatgaaag tactcacttc agcctgcgag
    21661 gacatcaagg ctccagtgac attgaatgca actgcatcag ttgcaggaaa agcgtcattg
    21721 attgcatcct tgctgagtcc cacggtagag cagatgcttt cttcgacaac tctttcgatc
    21781 tcgccaggag taccaagatg gtaaaatgct tgatagggct gctgaactgc ttttccattg
    21841 agagcttgaa tcgcagctgc tagcttccat agcactggat tcctgaaaat atcaacaaca
    21901 cgaaccttca actgtctctg ctttgcagca gcaacaagct tcatagcgct gatggagtcc
    21961 gcgccaagac cgaaaaagct gtcttctcga tcgatagact cttctttcat ggcaagcacg
    22021 actgcccata gcgtgcgcat caccgattcg gtctcgcttt ggactactcc agcctgcata
    22081 acatctgatg tcgcctggtg tgtcaggcct tcggtgagca tgaatcgtcg cacggcccga
    22141 tgatcagtct ttcctgaaac agtcttgggg attgcctcca tctgcacgta caccatcggg
    22201 accatgtagg aggaggcgtt ccgcgagaga agatttgaga gaggccgata tgattgccag
    22261 gctggttgca ctgttttcgc gaagctctag agcagccacc aaggtccgtt gatcgtcgct
    22321 gggactcaaa tactccacaa cagcggcttt cacatcagcg gtaagtttca ggatccagaa
    22381 ttcaatctcc ccaaatcgac tcgctggcct cgtattttga cttgctgatc acctcttccg
    22441 acaatagcaa gggacccgtc ctcgttatag cgaaccagat cccccgtgcg atacattcgc
    22501 cgagtttcag agcttgaact tatgtgctta acgaactcag ggtttgtgat gaacgacgtg
    22561 gcggtcttga cagggtcgtt aaggtattca cgtgcaacta gaggtccttc aacgagtagt
    22621 tctccaacgg cacctatggg cgcgatgcga ttgtggtcgt ggggatccac tacccaagtc
    22681 ttgccagcaa aagtctttcc gatcataaat gcatcgtcct tgtttttaag cttaacgttc
    22741 gtagtacagt agatagaggt ttcgacagga ccgtagctgt tgatcaaggt ggcattggat
    22801 gattgaagcc atttttcgac cagtgcaggg ctgatgagtt cgcccataag tagcagcatc
    22861 ttgatactcg gtacctctga gggagatatc agggctgcag tactagtggt gagttgcatg
    22921 gaattgaccc gtagacgttg tatgactccc accaagtcat tcatccgctc atgttctgaa
    22981 gggatacata acgttcctcc tgaagctagt gcgacgaaaa cgtcgctaat agaaacgtcg
    23041 aagacgtatg cgctgaactg cagcatgcga gtggagtggc tggcattaca gtacttgccg
    23101 atctccagca gggtccgatg caaatttctg tgctcaagta ctacaccctt gggcgttccc
    23161 gtactcccag aagtgtacat gatccaggct gtattttctg gacggactaa agaagaagga
    23221 acgagtcgtt cttgcaatga ttgttcccgc tggatttgat cgatgcttga ctcgctgaca
    23281 accatactct tgtagccgag agtattgaat ttttgtactt gtcgctcgtc gcaaaggatt
    23341 atagccggag aacagtcctt ggtgatagta ctaagccgtt ccaatggaaa ctgaacgccg
    23401 agaggtgcga ccgcaccccc tgcgtacaat atggcaagca tggcgacgat tgcccagcga
    23461 gacttctcca tgcataaacc aacaggcacc tcgggtccaa cgcctccttc tttagtgaga
    23521 acatgtgcaa gagttttagc tttttgttcg agttctttgt atgtgaactg cccatcccag
    23581 ctgcaaattg cttctgcttc aggtctctcc cgaacactat cgcgaatgag atcgtgaaca
    23641 catcctgggg ccacttcttc aatttctggg ttccatgcac atatttggct caggtcctca
    23701 gagttcacta gcggtaaccc tcctaagctc atcttctggg tggttggatc agcgagctgc
    23761 agtatattat gctcaaattg tcgaagcatc aacatgagct tgtgatctgg aaggacatag
    23821 ctatcgtaac gggcctcaat agatgcttgg cttccgcgat catccatttt gcaaagaatt
    23881 ttgagcgcgt agtcatctag cgcatcgagc ctcatgtgaa cctgctcaaa cccaggcatg
    23941 tcgtcagcag tgtcttcttc cgctgcggtg tggacaagaa acaggtgtct tatatctgct
    24001 ggagcgaatg tgggggcaaa tttcttgatt tgctgaagtc cgatgtgttc gtggggtatc
    24061 atctcgatag catcgcggtg aacattctgc aagaagtcct gtaccttctg tgaggtatta
    24121 acatttactc tgacaggtac tgtagtaaag gttgggccgg cgatgtctgc aatatctgcc
    24181 acaggggccg tcctgccgga aagattgaca gcaaacagta cgtcgtccac agctgcgtat
    24241 tgggccacag tgagagccca tgctgccctg agtaaactgg ggaatgggac ctgcagttct
    24301 gcagtctggt tgatttggac tgttctctcc aggagtgacg taggcttagg ctcgtaggaa
    24361 cccattgcaa tcaaagacgg aaagtcggtg aatatatcgc cttcccctag agccaggctc
    24421 cagtacttcg aggcggcttc ctggtcgtat tcgagaacat accgaatgaa tcttgagtaa
    24481 ggtattactt tggacatttt gcggccagtg taagctgggt agagatagtc acgaatgacc
    24541 ttctctagac tccacttgtc aaatatacta tggtgtgtag tcaggacaaa gtaactcgca
    24601 gagtaagtag ggtcttcgat cagagcacat cgcagtagag gctggcctac ttcgaactcc
    24661 gttttcttgt ccaaatcaag atatttctgc aagtcagttc ctttgttcca ttgtaagtct
    24721 gcatcgacca ccgcttgcaa aaagccggtg ttttgggcca agacaatacg cgtacgcaag
    24781 attggcagct ttgtggctac caattcccaa gcagtctgga atctcgccaa atcgacatct
    24841 tggcttgctt tgagaacttg acgatatgtg tatgttgctg gatttcttgt tcttgcggtg
    24901 agtgcgaaga gtgcttcctg cattggagtg caaggataga cgtcttcgat tttgtctgga
    24961 gttactccgc attgagcagc aatatctaca agctctgatt ggaaattagt gcctttgggg
    25021 gagcccaatc ccagctcgaa aggtgcagga tcttctttga gtattctctt tgttccattc
    25081 acgagctctt ggtccatagc atgagcaaag tcatcaagga ttggatgagt gaagattgat
    25141 gcaacagtca tatcaaatcc aatatttcga ccagccgcaa caagcttcat ggcagccaaa
    25201 gaatcgccgc caagtctcgt gaagtggtct cgtcccccaa tggatctaat gtcgagagac
    25261 agaacttcag cccacagctg ctgtatttgc atgcccagtt cggatttggg tggctctttg
    25321 atagcatcat cggcgagata gcgctgcatt aacgaaagac ccgattcgag accggtcaaa
    25381 aactttcgga ctgcagatct gttcgttttt ccagatggat ttagaggaac ttctttccag
    25441 ggcaaatatg cggttggaac catgtaagat ggaagcttgt cggcgagcgc gtctttcaag
    25501 tccaacaacg ctttctgaag ctcggtcgag ggagagatta tattgatacc gtcaatctcc
    25561 tcggtttcct tgtgatcagt gtttccatcg tcttcaacga agtccattac tgcaacgaga
    25621 tctccgacgc ctttaccagc ctggagatcc actaggtcaa caacaacagt cttaactccg
    25681 tcgagcagtt tgccgatcca atactcgata tcgctcagct ccacacgatg cccacggtac
    25741 ttcacttggc tgtctatgcg accaagatgg gtataggtac cgtcggcatt ctgacgaacc
    25801 agatcgctag tacggtaaaa gcgtctgttc ttacctccga gcccaagttt ttggatgaat
    25861 tttggttcga tcacaaaaga ctttgccgtc agctctggta ggttgatgta ttcttgtgct
    25921 tgccaagcat tctcgatcaa tagctcaccc ggtacgccga ttgggcaaag ttgattgtaa
    25981 tccgaggtac ttgtaatcca gaggttacag gcgtccaatg ggaaaccaat gtttggggcg
    26041 tcatcgaccc gctgcatcgg tttactgcat gaagaataga cagagcactc agaaggacca
    26101 tagatattga taatctctgc gtgcccgagc cacttttcga caacgctggg tttagcttgc
    26161 tcaccaacga gctggagttg tgtcaccgat ggtgcgtcag ttggatcgac cattgaagcc
    26221 acagtcgatg tgagcactac tgtattgaca ttcatgtctg caatacagtg tgtcaaagag
    26281 ttgatgcgct ggtactcaga ggggatgcaa acacaacctc caaagatcat tgttgtcatt
    26341 atctcttgaa tggtcgggtc aaatgtgtgt gcagagaatt gcagagtacg acaattcttg
    26401 tcccaatttg ttgcccgtcc gtgtgctggg aggctggtag caaggccgcc atgtattagg
    26461 agtgatccct tggggagtcc ggtgcttcca gaagtataaa caatccatgc tgggtggtga
    26521 ggcttgacag tggggcaaat tggtccttct ataatcggcg ctggaagact ttccatcaac
    26581 gcttcatcga cagcaacaat gggtggtcct gctcccgcga gcgccttggt gtggttctca
    26641 ttggtaagca cgacttgagc ttcgcagtct ttaatcaaga tctcgagccg ctctactggg
    26701 aattgtctgc ccagcagcac caccactcct ccagcctcca aaatacccaa catggcaatg
    26761 actgtccatt tggatttgtc cataacgaac cccaccctaa ttttagggcc gactccaaga
    26821 cttcgaagat gtaacgcgag tttcctcgcg tagtcataca cttcgcggta agtaaaatta
    26881 ccatcccaag cacagactgc tggtgaattg ggctgctcac gggccacaga gaacaccagg
    26941 tcatgcaggc aagattcatc ccgcgttgga atttcggcgt ttctgctctt tatccgctcc
    27001 aagtcttcgg cagtgacccc ttccaaggtc tgtaggcgcg tattgcggtt cgcgtcgtca
    27061 aggaattggc agacccagtg tctgaattgt cggagcaaca catccacctg tgattcgctg
    27121 acaacgtggc tgtcgaatcg cgcctgtaca ttcaccagac ctcctttgtc actaggaagc
    27181 tgacattgga cagtaagagc aaacgtgtcg aatgcgtcaa gagaggtact ttgtaaatcc
    27241 atgccaggca attgcgaggt gagctcttcc ctgccaggtt ctatgataag aacgtgcttg
    27301 atgtcggttg cagaatacag atctggcaaa agacgcctga ttgtatctag accagtatgt
    27361 tcgaagggta tcatcgctac agcctgtgac tgcacttgtt ccaggtaccc ggaaacaatt
    27421 tcactctgat cgacatgtac ccgaattggt aaggtagtga ttgtgggagc tatcaaatct
    27481 gtaatctctt tgacaggtgc attcctacct gaaagggtgg cgccgaaaac aacgtcacgt
    27541 gttccgaggt attggctcaa ggtcatagcc caagcagccc taagaacatt tgctagggaa
    27601 actccaggct tgaaagatgc caaagatgta tcaatctcgg aattgaacat ggagacaggc
    27661 ttgggtttat agtaagaaga tggcatcgaa gggaaggctg atggaacatc tccttctaga
    27721 tgttggcgcc agaatgatgt ggactcttca cttgtgagac ttccatcctg cagatgatgt
    27781 atgaacctag tgaaagcaac tgcaggaggc aattcatcgt gcagatagtg agccgctagg
    27841 tggcggtaga tgagttgggc gctccatcca tcgtacacgg aatggtgagc tgtccacacg
    27901 aaatagcgag caccattagc cgcttcttcg ataagcgcga aacgcatcag cggctgacca
    27961 acagccatgg ctcgtgattg atccttttca agatatgcgt tcagatctgt atcgtaatac
    28021 caagatgggg cagtcttggt caatacttgc agggaccctg atcgctgacc aagtaggacg
    28081 cgagttctca tcactggagc tctcttcatc atcacttccc acgtgtgttg gaaacgcttt
    28141 gtatcgatcg aactggcaag attgtatact tgacgtacca ggtatgccgt ggggcgttgt
    28201 tgtgtggcag ccagcatgct ttcctggagc ggtgtgcatg ggtatatatc ttccacatcg
    28261 ctaacgccga cattacattg gcttgcaatg tcttccaact ccgcttccgg gtcactggac
    28321 gatggtttcc acagggaaaa gggaggaggg tcgtgattct tctgttcttg gtccacgcta
    28381 tcttctgaat tcgtcttgcg ttcttcaagc aatttggcaa ggtcttccag ccttgggaag
    28441 gtaagtacat ctgcaactgt cattttcaga ttttgttgtc gggcgccttc gacgagtctg
    28501 atagccgaaa tggagtcacc tcctttgtag agaaaatggt cgccagacct gatcgaagtt
    28561 tccttaatgc ccaaaacaga cgcccacaga acctgtagta cacgcgcagt gccctcaagc
    28621 acctcatcat cttcattcaa ttcgttcgat acgtagcttt cgagatcgct tatgcttaac
    28681 tcgctgataa ggccacgtac cgattttctg tcggtcttcc cagaagcggt cagaggtatt
    28741 tctctgaaag gcacatagaa tgtgggtacc atataggcag ggagccttcc ttgaagtgag
    28801 tgacggagtc ggttgagatt ttctcggagc tcgtcagaag gagcctcgat ggctcctgtt
    28861 ccagagatag cattgccatc aaggggtgat tcaacggcgg caaagagatt tgcagatgca
    28921 ccttccttga cagcaggtag aagaccgaca acagccttgc gcgaatttcc gagaagcttg
    28981 gtgatccaat gttccacttc agcaacatcg agtcgttgac ctcgaatctt gatctgggtg
    29041 tcccttcggc ctacataagt aacagaaaag tcgctgttct ggcgcacaat atcacctgtt
    29101 cggtaaaagc gtcgaccaga ctcaagtcgc aattgtgaac aaaactcagg atcatcaatg
    29161 aaagcagccg ctgtcttgga gtcatcgttc agatatcctc tggccagaag aggaccctcg
    29221 atcaagagct ctcctggggc acctggaggg caaagctgcc caggatctag cgggtcggtt
    29281 atccaaagat tcacattcat tccaaaccca atgttcgatc gatcctcgac tttctggaag
    29341 ggctcgctga cactagcaaa tatactagct tcagtgggac cgtaagcgtt gagaattgtg
    29401 gctttcccca gccaggtttc tacgacgctg gccttaacct cttcaccgaa catgaccaac
    29461 ttgcggacaa gtgggacatc ctcgggagta attgtagatg ccacgcttgg ggtcaacgac
    29521 agcacattga cctcaagtcg ccgtgcgact cctgcaagat cgttcacacg atcttgttcg
    29581 ctcggtatgc atatgcatcc tccatataca agagtggtga gtagttcata caaagagacg
    29641 tcaaatgtat gagccgcaaa ttgtagaacc ctggtctcag ttgagacccc tagtgcgaca
    29701 ccgtgtgctt gcatacttgt ggctagagca ttgtgcccaa ctaggactcc tttcggggtc
    29761 ccggtagatc cagacgtgta gaaaatccat gcagtgtttt ttggcgatgg gagctgcggg
    29821 ttttgactct gtgtgggtgc atctagtaac tgtggcgact cgttccgaac cgctatttgt
    29881 agaagaggtg tctttacacc agaaagtcgt cccatttggt tggcatcgca gagtataaca
    29941 cgtggggatg aatctgcgag gatcacttcc agacgggcaa gaggctcggc tatcccaata
    30001 ggtaatacgg caccgccagc gcgtaagatc gctagcatag ctaccgggac gagcttggat
    30061 ttattcatac acaaaccaac gggaacctct gggccgacac ccatcgagat caatttttgc
    30121 gttaggggaa ttgcactcag atttaactcc tcatatgtca aagtcccgtc ccaggcgtcc
    30181 acggctgaag ccatgggctg cttgcgtatc cgatcatcga taggctcgtg aacgcactgg
    30241 ttaataccct gatgaacgtg gccgtttctt ttcagtattt gctgtttctg ttcgttgctc
    30301 agaagttcca atttggctat aggagtacca atgtcttgga agatggagct caggacctgc
    30361 tggaaatttt gaacgaggcc ttcagcatac acccggtcca ttcgagaggc ccagtaatcc
    30421 aggctgacct ctataccagc ttggctcgcc gagataatta gagacgcatc gtactacgca
    30481 catgttagcg catctgaaga gaatgaggtc gaggtagtaa ctcacgtttg ttgggctgat
    30541 tccctgtaca atcttacagc tcaatcctgg gagactttca tcgtcttgta ctaatctccg
    30601 acgaaaagac atgactgtgt tagtccagcg acgtgtagat acagcgtctg aaagctctga
    30661 ttcatgaagc aaactctctt gatagtcgga cttgatcgct ttaattgctt ccagaacttt
    30721 catatcacct cccaagctca ttgagcaaag aagagtcgtg atgagaggcc ccaccgctgt
    30781 cataattccc ttcaatggta catgccttac cgacgatatg taggaaaagc agacatcatc
    30841 gacaccgaca tactttctca ggatgacgcc ccaagcaaac tgacaaacac tggctaggtc
    30901 aatatcgtgc ttttgacata gcctatcgac agaagtcacg tttagaggca tggtgtattt
    30961 gacggtctca aactgctgta gactttcctc tttctccctt gttacaggaa gattggtttc
    31021 ctgggtcttg agcagatagt ctttccagta gtctgaagat ggcttgtccg aaggttgttg
    31081 ctggtcaaga acgtagtcag agtaggaaag cacttttccg gttgtggtgt tatgtccagc
    31141 aacatatcca cacatgtcgc tcagaatgac ttctgcagag tgtccatccg ttataacgtg
    31201 cgatatcgtc aagacgagaa taaatttccc tgggctggaa ctcccaatga agaggtgatg
    31261 aggagcctcc agagggccga atttaacctg tggaggcgtg atgcctgcac tgatttcgac
    31321 tcgaggggta agccttttga gaacaacttg atcgaaatga cctctacggg cttcactttc
    31381 gatacatatc gttctgaggg cagaatgctt ggctacgacc atattccatg cagcaaccca
    31441 gctctccgca tcgcatgatg cgaagcggcc agaggtggac accctgacgg tgaaagcaca
    31501 catgtaagcg gcctcgtcca acgaacttcc aagaagcata ttctcctgaa cagaagagca
    31561 tggataaata ttatcgatgt ttaggaggga attttcggta atgcgctcca gcttctcttc
    31621 gttcatgcga tcaagagacg agtagtccat caaaggaagg tgaggaaagt cgctaaaggt
    31681 gagtcgcgga ctactattag tcaattcgac tatagtatct cgcagaattt ggacggcctt
    31741 ttctgcatac aactcaaggt tcatgccttt cccgaagctt ccatcgcacg cgatcgaaaa
    31801 ttccagtgat ttgtctgccc agtacgcttc aatgtggacg ccgcccaaag ccgatgtgat
    31861 gcgatcacca atttcctttc tccgggcatc attgattttt ggttgcagaa gatccgccat
    31921 catctgctgt cccagatgcg ttgtattaag aatcatgttg tgacgacttg agctgttctg
    31981 aacagaggtg aagacagcac gccgccttgc gtctttagcg tggcgagatg agtccagaat
    32041 gtgcccgtta aacgaatagg gtacgtcaac cagctcgtcg aagcaaccca gcactgtcct
    32101 ccaagcatca ctatcatcgc gtggtctgcc atctctgatt tcgagaaatc tgttcaatcc
    32161 tggggaaagg tctcgtgatg cggcggcaaa agaagcaaat accagatcat gcacctgtgt
    32221 gcgtagtgct tgatgacact ggtctccgta aagcaattcc gttacttctg gatccaaagt
    32281 aaatataacg tgggatgccg gccccgcgtt atcaaattcg tttggtcgtg tttcgggttc
    32341 ctcgtcatcc tttgttttct gctccgtctc atcaagccac tctgcaaagg tgtgcgcgtg
    32401 aagctgtgga ccaagttgaa gatcttgttt caagtgactc tggatttcct gaagcattac
    32461 atgccaggaa aaggcgtcaa gaagggcagt ggatgctacc aggccgatta tcttgacgtg
    32521 ggacatgtcg acaaagaaag aaacattgaa gccgttttgt gttgatcgtg gagatgctgt
    32581 gttgttgcct tcgatagctg agatgcattg ctccatagac tcataaggta gctgcgaatg
    32641 ttcatggttg gcaagtacgg ggtgtctttt aaccaacagt cgcaataact caagagctcc
    32701 atcatgtgat attggggtat ttacattcaa taacgctgtc ctgttgatac caagggtgtt
    32761 gtaaatgtgc tggagctctg tgaaggccat cgcctctgac tttgtcgctt catctgattt
    32821 gagattgggg ttggactcaa tcaacgcccc ggcaagatcg ctcaatgttt tgctgtggtt
    32881 ggaaacatcg ccaacatcga caagaagccc agcgtcccta cactgagcag cgaagaagat
    32941 ggctgacaga gcatcccctc cctgttcgac aaatgattta tgcttctcga tttgagaggc
    33001 gtctttgttc agaacttgag acgcgacttt gcaaagctga gattcaatgt tctccatctt
    33061 tacgatcttc cccgttgtca gacttgtatc atattgctca tgagaaaact cacagtaaaa
    33121 ttattatact caatggtgga atcaattgaa gaggaattta ccaagaacta tagacaacag
    33181 ccttcttttg attcgaatga cgtgataagt tccaaggtgt tgacacgaga cctggatcga
    33241 tgtgacgctt tcaaggtaga gtgaatggag aatatgggcc gatatccttg cccctgcgaa
    33301 ggcatgtccc accatcgctg ccacagcaag acgattatgt catcgagtaa aatttacgcc
    33361 taacaccacc caatccatgc caacaaaaga gccgggtgta agcaccccag gatccatcgc
    33421 ttacaatgca gttgtgacat gtccaaccga agtgcgaagt atccaccgag gtaggagctt
    33481 catcctacac cgtgtcttca gcggagtact ttagtggcta ggagtcttgt atgtgcgtga
    33541 atacggtatg agtatagtgc tgatgcgaca attaagctta caggcccccc acgttaggca
    33601 atgaactacg gaggctctgc atagctccgg ctattggata ccgtgctccc ggaacaacgg
    33661 cgtaacccta gcccagcggt aagatcggta ctgcgaagcc cacctgccca actatgcaac
    33721 agtgctagta cctgcattgc gaagatgcag ggaacccgtc accaactcca acacaagctt
    33781 aaggatcgat ctccacccgg gcgtatagac aagggtgatt gcgccgaagg agctccgcgt
    33841 ctcatgctct cgtacggctt cgtgggaatg actttggttc gaggttcgcc gatttttctt
    33901 ccatcacagc gaatccgaga tgtagaagat cacgctatat gacatcacaa acgtgctgca
    33961 gtgcttactg gtacgacact ggcgtctaaa agagtggaaa cagttcatgg ggccaattgt
    34021 gaaaagaggg tattcgtctg tgttgttgtc taggcagaac ttacccaaga tcagcttgtt
    34081 aaccgattgc ggacatcaac gatgcaatag aactcgattc cctgcaccag gattcacgaa
    34141 gtacaattct ctgtgttgtt tcatgggtgt ccgttcctgg cgatcgtttt ttgctcattt
    34201 tgacaacaaa tggaccgctc caacccggaa atacggacgg gagggtccta cgctatggtg
    34261 gaagctagtg actgtagaaa catgatgtca agtgtgtctt catacgagac cgtgccgatc
    34321 ccaccttgac gagtcagaag cgggccgagc attgccgctc cgcacgcctc aaccgattcg
    34381 cttactccgc ttttgcgccc aaaatggaag tggcttaaaa gcttagacaa tcaatgtaag
    34441 tactcctagt atgcttacac tagcaaaaca tcacgacatg tatgctggag gctgtatgct
    34501 ggaggctgta caacccaaag gattcgcaat gtgcacggaa aattactccg tttgtcgtcg
    34561 caatatacct aatcatcgta ccatatgtct tctaggcgtt ccacaattat tctgcgccaa
    34621 tgttgtggtg ttggttcatc gcccgggtgg ctctagtgtc acgccgtacg ttcggaattg
    34681 caaagcggac ccgtcagctc gcaattcgct caccaaaatc tctcgcacga aagaaataca
    34741 cacggcccag ttaaatcgac caacactggt tcgttgttgc ctcgaaatta agctgacgag
    34801 acaaaactat accaggaggc caggatgtca ctccaacagt gtgttacaaa tgggtcgttc
    34861 gtatggggct aagcgctgag actactaatg tattgttgta cgtcggcatt catccggtaa
    34921 aggctagtag caccaagcaa caaagacaag gatccaagag ccaggacgag gataccgtgc
    34981 atatggcatt tcccgggaca ggcttggatt agagagtaaa tcgtactttt gtacagtcag
    35041 catctgaaca gtaaatttca cagggcatgt aaaactacct taatacaata atatcaaaat
    35101 gacggcttct tgtagacatt tgcccttctt catctcactg aataccttgc ctttcagaca
    35161 ctcttatcat catatccctc tccatcgtca tgggttcaat aggtcctagg cccgccgtga
    35221 atggcagcgc atcaatcaat ggccacgcca ccatgaacgg cagcacatca ttcaatggac
    35281 actctgcctt aaatggtagc gaagcattga acgggaactc ttccacagca caccatgagg
    35341 ctcaattaga gcccatcgct gtagtcggca tgagctgccg gcttccagga agcgcatcaa
    35401 acacacagaa actatgggac ctcctcacac agggacgatc tgcgtggagt ccaacaccca
    35461 aagaccgatt caaccaacaa ggtttccacg acactcagtc ttccagtgca ggtgatatca
    35521 agcctggaac ggtacgttgt gctgttcatt ttccaccttg cctgcttttg tcgcgcgaga
    35581 gccgttgtca agaccacatc ccaacattag cggatatcat caacatcaga catacgaata
    35641 ctgacaacaa attagacgaa cactgatggt ggtcactttt tatcaaacga tgtgaaggca
    35701 tttgatgcat ctttcttcgg gatcaatccc gtcgaagcga cggtacgtcc acataatatg
    35761 tggaaacaga tcaataaaag ctgatttttc gtctcaggcg atggatcccc agcaaagact
    35821 cgttctcgaa attgcctacg aggcattcga aaatgcaggc attaccattg agcagctctc
    35881 aggatccaac acaggcgtgt atgtaggcct atgggcatcc gattaccagg agctgttggt
    35941 ccgcgacaca gacttctcgc ccacatacca ggttacaggt gttggtgcag ccattgcctc
    36001 gaaccgtgta tcttactgct ttaatctcaa gggtccaagc tttaccctgg acacaggatg
    36061 ttcggcgagt ctagtagcac tgcaccaggc tgtgcagagc ttgcgcgcag gagagacaga
    36121 gcggtgcttt gtagcgggtg tcaacttact gcttgacccg cagcgctatg cgtaccaaag
    36181 ccgtctcaag atgttttcga accacggtaa atcatattca ttcgaccacc gcgcgctaga
    36241 ggcgagcgga tacggtcgag gcgagggttg ttcgggagta gtcgtgatgc ctctctccca
    36301 agcgcagaaa gaagggtatc caattcgtgc tgtgattcgc aactccgtca tcaatcaaga
    36361 cggaaagacc aatggaatca gtgtaccctc ggcatccgca cagtctgctg cgatagagaa
    36421 ggcctacgcg caaatcggtc tgcccccgta cgcagactat gtcgaggccc acgggaccgg
    36481 aacaaaagtc ggcgatccta tagaagctaa agctattgcg aagatcttgg gtgcgacgcg
    36541 gcagccgggg tcacctttac ctatcggctc gctgaagggc aacattggcc acttggagag
    36601 tgcagcaggt ctgacaggtt tggtcaaagc agtgttgatg cttgagaaca acgccatccc
    36661 tccacaagcc aacttcgaga aagcgaatcc tgagattgac ctcgaccagc tcaacctcag
    36721 gataccggtc agcgtagaat ctggttccgt caagagaatc tcggtgaaca gtttcggcta
    36781 tggaggaacg aacgcccacg ttatcgtgga ctcagctgcc tctatgttgg gaacatcgag
    36841 ctcaagtaat ggtattcagt ccaatggcca tcacacatca agcatcagtg cggatcagtc
    36901 atccgaggcg agaagccagc ttttcgttct cagtgctgcg agcgagaaat cgtgccagca
    36961 catggccgcc gcggtgtcgg actatgtcag cagccagtca agcccggacg cggaggacga
    37021 acttctcaac cgtttggcat acaccctaca aagtcgatcc gttctggcat ataggactgg
    37081 tgttattgct tcaggtgccg atgatctcgt tgcgcagctt tcgaagttgt cgactcagag
    37141 tatcgctcgg tcggatagcg tcacgagccc tcgcatcgca tttgtgttca gtggccaagg
    37201 cgcgcagtat cctcagatgg gtcaagggct gctaggatca tggccacgct tcatggcaag
    37261 tatggagcgc gcagcacgat gcgtgaagga gtgtggtagc tcgtgggatc tgatcgaaga
    37321 gttgaagaag gcgccagaag agagccgcat ggaggatcca tgcattgcac agcctatctc
    37381 tacagcagtg cagctctctc ttgtagacgc tttgagagac ttgggcgtcg ttcctactgc
    37441 ggtggtgggt cactccagtg gcgagattgg cgctgcttat tgcgctgagg ccatgacctt
    37501 cgaggaggct atgaaggtat cctaccaccg tggacgtctg accagtgaat tgaggttaga
    37561 gaacaagggt aacgccggtg ctatgattgc tgtcggggct tcaccccagg tggtcaagca
    37621 atctatcgac cagctcggtc aagccgctgg agcccgcata gcaatcgcct gcttcaacag
    37681 ccctaacagt gtgacggtct cgggagatct ggacgttgtt accgccttga agcagcgatt
    37741 agacgagcag gatgtctgga acagaatgct ccgaaccgga ggtgctgcgt atcattcacc
    37801 ccagatgctt cagatagcgg ccaagtacta cgaggctctt aaagacgtgg tcggaggtgc
    37861 gcctgcgccg aggatcggta tggcatcctc agtcacggga gaagaacttg gagagcaggc
    37921 catcagcaaa gattactggg tgcgaaacct tgtttcacct gtgcgcttca cggatgcact
    37981 taagaagact tgcatggcaa aggacggatc gcgaaaggtc gaccttctcc tagagttagg
    38041 atcccatttc caactggacg gacccataaa gcaaaccttg aggaccttca caggagaggc
    38101 taccaaaatc cagtatgctg gtactctgaa acgaggcaca gatgcacaac tcgccatgtt
    38161 ggaaatgctt cggtcactgt acctacaaaa ggcccccgtt gagttctgga aggtcaatgc
    38221 aggcttccaa aaggcgcacc agcttctgac agatttggct ccctatccct tcgaccactc
    38281 taagacattt tggcatgaga gtcgtgtttc agctgggtac cggaaccgcc cgttcttgcc
    38341 tcacgagctg cttggtacgc ttgtccacga taacaatcca caagagccta ggtggaggtg
    38401 ttatcttaat acaaaggagg ttccctggat caatggccat gtcattcaag gagagactat
    38461 cttcccggct gccggatatc tcgccatggc cctacaagcg gcacgacaag acacgttcat
    38521 gcggaatgca gactctagca ttgagcgttt cgtgctcaga aacgttacta tctctcaagc
    38581 gttggtcatg gacagcagca agacagacct tgaaatcagc ttgtcattgc gacctcagcc
    38641 ggtgtctgca agaaagtcat caaaggtgtg gcaggaattc cgaattttca ccactactac
    38701 tgaaaatgtt tggactgagc actgccgtgg tctcttgcag gtggtactca aatcaggtgt
    38761 tgcaagcgat gacagtatcg cacgcaccgt tgtcaagctg ccgccatacg cccagcgcat
    38821 caagccaaag aagttttacc atatggctag tgatttgggc cttcgttggg gcgctccatt
    38881 cgacaatcta accgagatca gtaccacgga tggtgcgtcc gtctcaaatg catccttcgt
    38941 agctgctggt acggtgacac ccacatcaac tagccaccct gcggcataca ccattcatcc
    39001 aggagtcctg gatgccgtcc tatatcatag catgatgtcg attctgatat tcgaggacaa
    39061 gatcacatcg cccgttgtac caacattcat cgagaaactt atcgttgcgg agcaggaccc
    39121 acttcaacca gtacaagagg tcacctgcca tgcagtcagg tcaaagagct tcctcaactt
    39181 cgatatcggt atttccgaaa aggataatcc agacagaatg atccttcagg catatggagt
    39241 tgccgcgaca aaattgccag atcttacgat cggcgacaag ggctccagag acttgtgcca
    39301 cgtggtggac tgggtgacat acatgcctaa gaccacagaa aaacacatca acaagttgtg
    39361 caagtcgatg attgaagaga agtccattct tgcgcaacac cgagctcttg tggccttgac
    39421 attacactac gtcagccact ccctggcaac cacaacgatg gacgaagtag cagagggcta
    39481 ccagcgccat tggtttgctt ggatgcagac tttgtctgat cagaaacctg atcccgacct
    39541 cctgaaggta gcagaagcag acgagagtga ggtagcacaa gcactaaagc gtcttggacc
    39601 tcagctcaac gagatcttac gaggaacagt acatccgttg tccctgttga ccgaaggcaa
    39661 cttgttgagt aaactatact cggaagagcg atgtgcccgg tgcatcactc aaatctctgc
    39721 ctatgtgggc gagctcggtc gccagaaccc caacatgaat gtcctcgaga ttggtgcagg
    39781 cactgggtcg gcgtctctgc ccattctcaa ggcgctccag agttcaagca aggttctagc
    39841 ttcatcctac gactttacgg atatctcgtc tggattcttc ccagcggcgc aggaactgct
    39901 cgcagacttc gagaacattg ttcaatacaa gacattgaac atcgaagagg gccccgaggc
    39961 caacggcttc gagccacaca gctacgatct cgttgttgcc agtaacgtta ttcacgcaac
    40021 ctctcgactc gatattgttc tggacaatgc aagagccttg cttcgccctg gtggtaagct
    40081 tatcctgatg gagcttacag agaaccgacc ctactacaat tttgtctttg gtgcgttctc
    40141 tggatggtgg gctggctacg acgaaggccg aacgctttca ccgctgcttt cgcgtccaga
    40201 gtgggtacag aaactacaaa aggcgggttt tgtccagaat gagcctatgt tctgggacta
    40261 ccctgtcgcc gacggcggca caatcaccgt ctttgtgtcc gagaacccag agccagctcc
    40321 ctcggcacag ccgttagcca tagacgtcat caccgcggac aattctatcg ggtctatctt
    40381 cacggaaaag ctccagaagc agctttggga tcgcgatgtc gagctttgtg aatcgtctac
    40441 gcctgtggtt ggtgacaaga tgtccatcat tctccccgag gtgtgcgatc gcatggcttg
    40501 gaatgttgac agccagctct ttgattccct caaggctcgc atcatcagtt caaagtcggt
    40561 catgttcgtg acgcgcacgg cgaacggaaa agaagagcgg cctggtggcg attgggtcta
    40621 cggattctgt cgatccatac gccaagagca cacttctgtg cgcctaatca cagtagaaat
    40681 cgagagcagt ctcgaagact ctctcgattc tttggtcaca attttgaata gcccaacggc
    40741 ggaccttggg cttccaaacg gcgaggtcga acttgaattc gtggagaagg agggccaact
    40801 cttcgtctct cgtgtccgtc cggagccgaa gtttgacaac cacattcgtc gtgatctggg
    40861 ggtctcccag gcagagcatg ctccgttcat gaacggcaga gccatgtcgg cagagctcgg
    40921 cgtcccaggt gtgctcgaca cgattcgatg ggtcgacaac tctgacatgg ccgggccgct
    40981 tgaccctgac cacgtcaagt tgcagctttg cgccgcaagt atcaacttca aagacgttct
    41041 gattgcttcc ggtcaacttg aaggcataac tcgcatgcaa aacgactgca gtggagtggt
    41101 tctagaagtt ggcgccaaca tgacagacag attcaagcct ggagatcgtg tatgcgctct
    41161 gtattcccaa tcttacacga actaccctat tgtccatgga gattgcgttc acgtcattcc
    41221 caaggatatg gatctagtcg atgctgcatc agttcctatt gtctgggcaa cagtttacta
    41281 ttccctggtt tatgctggca agctgaagaa gggtgagagc gtccttatcc attcagcagc
    41341 tggagctgtc ggccaagcct ccatcatgct tgcgcgtcat atcggtgctg aggtgttcgc
    41401 gacttgttcg agtgaagcga agaccgatct actggtgaat gaatttgggg ttgcgcgaga
    41461 ccacatattt tccagccgaa ctaccgcttt ccgcgatggc atcatgagct tgactaatgg
    41521 taatggcgtg gacgtggttc tcaactccct cagtggagaa atcttccgcg aatcgtgcaa
    41581 ctccctagcg ccgttcggac gttttgtcga aatcgggcgt aaggacctta tggaagacag
    41641 tctgatgcct atggaatacc tgctcaacaa cattacgttt gcctacgtcg acctggcaca
    41701 tgttattgtc accagaaaaa gcctagcgca cagactgttg cgtgacgtta tggacttgtt
    41761 tgccaatggg tctgtccaac acttgcgact gaccaagttc ccgatctcac agattgcgga
    41821 agccttccgt ctcatccaag ctggcaagca cacgggcaag gttctcctga cagtggaagc
    41881 cgaacaaagg gtcccactca ttgaaccaag gccttcatct gttcagcttc acgcgaatgc
    41941 aacctatatt gtcgtgggag gcttaggcgg tctaggaaag cgcatcgttg attggatggc
    42001 agaaaagggc gctcgtcaca ttgtgatttt ctccagatct gcccaggtcg acgcggaagg
    42061 ccagagcttc ctgcgtaaac ttgaatccga aggagtcaca gtgcgtgttg atcgatgcga
    42121 cgtcacttca ggagactctt tgaagcaaac gttgtccaac attcaagcgt ctttgcctcc
    42181 gatccgtggg ctaatccagg ctgccatggt cctgcacgac atcctcttgg atgacatgac
    42241 ggtagaacat tggtgcaaag ccatgagtcc aaaggtacag ggtacctgga atctgcacac
    42301 ccttttgcct gataacctag atttcttcct tatgctctct tcggtggtat ctattgtcgg
    42361 taacatgggt tccagcaact acgctgcagc ttgtgctttc caagacggca tcgcacacta
    42421 ccgccgtcgc atcggacaat cagcttattc gatcaatgtg ggtgctgttg tcgaagccgg
    42481 ctacgtcagc gaaaaccccg aagttgccgc gaccctgcgt aggaacggtt tgggcaatgt
    42541 cagcctggcc gaattcttgt ctcatctcga ccatgccata cagaatgaga caggatactg
    42601 ccagtcatcg gtcggcctgg tgccttctgg tagcgagcgc ggtcttgaga ccatgtattg
    42661 gacaaatgac aagaagttcg cccatctcgg gcgtgaaaag caagtcggaa agcaacggaa
    42721 cggaactgct gacgacgtcg ggtcagtctt gcaggctgcc accacctatg acgaagcgct
    42781 tgatgcagtg cgcggtgcga tcgtgaagca attggcaacc attctcgctc tccaggctaa
    42841 cgaaatcgta tcggcgcgca gtttggactc gtacggggtt gattctcttg tgggtgtcga
    42901 gctgaggaac tggatcagtg cctatctcca ggttaaccta cctcttctag tgatgtggag
    42961 taccaatagc attgatgagc tggccggaat agtgacaaag ggatccaggt tggtctctgt
    43021 gaaagcagat ggaggcggtg aagagtagac gtagaacgta tagaatatag cgtagagaca
    43081 gctttctagg aaatgatatg tatttgtata ttcttgatcc acgaaaggcg tcgttaggct
    43141 gtcataaagt atgcgagaag gtgacgcgac gcgattccga ttgtcccgcg cacgggctca
    43201 atggactaga tctgcgtgtg aatggagacg tcataatgac tacgaacacc caacagtcga
    43261 attctgacat ttttctcatt tctgacattc ttgagattcc tcaatagggc catgttctgg
    43321 tcaaaaagct ctaggtaaat tttcttgcag actactcact aaatcattta atagatcgcg
    43381 agagcctctt ctttaaggta catagtagcc ttactgatac agcagcgtcc acacatgata
    43441 catttcatcg acccagttct caccaggagc cttccatggc tacccagagg agtaatcggg
    43501 ctggttccgc tgatacaaac atgcgtgtgg tcacgacaca gagagacctc aagaccaagt
    43561 cgagtaagtc gtaaattcgt acctttcgtc ggggacagag tcgagcgctt tgttggcaca
    43621 tggatagatt gaagggtccg gaattagtgt ctgcatccgt caccaaccct aaccctcgtt
    43681 tcctaaccgg tgccaataca tccttggctg ggcccatgac atgcgagatg cgccatcgga
    43741 gatacaacaa caacgcgttc tgaatgcagc cttgctactc ctgcatgcct cgcgccccat
    43801 ccaacatacc aagcgataga ctactgtata gttcgggccg gtagatagaa ctgtccgagt
    43861 gtggtgttgt ggtagtctaa cgtggcacgc ctgaacggag aactctccgg cgaaatcctt
    43921 ccgccaatat ggccttacgc ctgccagtct agtttacgcg cgagaaatta ttgtatcgcg
    43981 ttttctaggt aagcctgtaa tcgacttctt accaaaccat agagcttttt gtggttttta
    44041 ttttcgggtt ggttccccat atatttaagc gatgagcgaa tggaagaatg ttgctaacgg
    44101 attgagtggt gcgtaccggg ggtttggcat ggatgccaac attcttgggt agtctattgg
    44161 gatacgacca aaccgtcgga gaatctccac atatttcatc atctacagcg ttagacctac
    44221 tgcacagagg tcgatggatt gagacgtatg ggtagtatag cagtgtaatg cacggagtcg
    44281 atggaagcag gtgaatagtg ccagaaacta tcgttggtga cgcgcaatga ggtggatctc
    44341 taagaagagc accagaagaa aacagtgtag ctgttgcctt cattctactt ccttcgaatt
    44401 caacacccac gcaaaaaaag atctataaga taatagttaa gacaataatc agtgtaagat
    44461 ttattatcat tgttttaata caatctacac atcagattgg gcccgattct atatatacct
    44521 ggaatctgaa gataacatcg gtttcttaaa ctagcacaaa cgagttttct cctggccata
    44581 tatgccgaga gagatatgaa gaaccctaga tctacttgaa aggctgaacc agtcaaaaga
    44641 agcattgata acacgaatat tgaaatgtga tgtgaccatg cacttgcccc agccttttct
    44701 agaccaatct tctctttaaa caatttcaat ttactcttag gattgatcca ttggttccaa
    44761 tgtgagcatt cagactcttg aatgcaccac aatgcttgcc ttgtactaca tggctttatt
    44821 aaatcagatt gcccaggcct ttcaatacat ttgtgtatgt aagtacaaaa cacgtgatct
    44881 tcgttggtat ttcgttacat gctaaaaaca caaaatttca attattcgaa gcagccagag
    44941 aacaagcttg gtagattcta agaaccgtga gaattttggc gctacgttta tatgcgatcc
    45001 tgtgggaata ttaaatactt aagtagttca aacagctcac gagcatcaat ttgctgctcc
    45061 agtggatata tattagatat atggtaagaa ccctcagctc gtgagcagga atcaaaaccg
    45121 catacactaa tagtgaaagc tttttctgtc tgcagatcca attagtttgc tataaggccg
    45181 ttgaaaatca ttacacgtac ataaccaacg gatattatgg tctccgagaa catcacaaga
    45241 caaccttcta ttgagcgcca atttaaaaat atctacctgc acacctcaat tttccacaag
    45301 gcatgccttt tttaacagca ggttctataa ataaccgcac agcagtgctc ccacaaattc
    45361 aagatcgatc tccaactcat ctacgagttt tcgtaaacat tgcattatga ggcaaaggaa
    45421 atgtgattac catcgaaccc atatgccgta tatttatgca cttgcgggat aacggtacgc
    45481 taaggcgtta ggacgcgcta aggactacag agtggtggaa gtatcagtga tgccaattta
    45541 ccaaaactct atttttcacc ctacgaatcc tacacccaat agcatctttg tcgaggcggt
    45601 caccaactcc aagtggctct ctgtactggt gtgtatttgc tatcgtgaaa catccgtgat
    45661 cagtgaacgt ggggtgtggt gatcccatct gatgactacg gtagccatga aatggtcaat
    45721 ggtcaagtaa caaaatcagt ctcggggcca ttcgtgtatg ccaaagtctc gaatcccaag
    45781 ttctatttcc gtgcaaaaca ggttttacaa tcatgaggtc ttactcagat cagatggatg
    45841 agttccgtaa gacaacttcc aagattatgg aggcttgggt agcattccgc agagaatctt
    45901 gcattttcaa ggtaaacagg gaacaagttc ttcactatgt ctcaactaac acgccccagg
    45961 aatacccttc ctttttgacc taccatctct acacgctcta tctgttaaca gcaagcgacc
    46021 tcatcaacgt cctttggcca caactctgct tctccataag cttcgttctc aatccatcgc
    46081 taaacaatgg cgcaacgtta gatgcctcca ccattgtcac acgacttcct cataccctga
    46141 cttggacctg gcttcagctt ctccttctcg ggctttctaa ccagcggcga cccgcctcta
    46201 ttgcggaaga tacactaaac aagccctggc gctccattcc aagcggccgc cttgaccagc
    46261 accatgcacg gcacctgctg ctcaccataa tccccttcgc ctacctatca tcccaatatg
    46321 tactaggcgg cacctttgaa accgtcgctt tattcgtgtt caactggata tacaatgatc
    46381 ttgatgctgc agaggacttg tatctacgca acgtgctcaa tgcactaggg attacaacca
    46441 tcggggcggg ggcgagggct gtccttgctg gggattccac gtacgcgtta gtgatccatg
    46501 ggaggatctg gcttatggtg tgcgcagggg taatcctgac gacgattcag atacaggatc
    46561 tgaaagatca ggatggagat cgcaagcgag ggcgcaaaac ggtacccctt gttcttgggg
    46621 acaagactgc acgatggctg accgttttac ctgttatatt gtggagtttg gctattcctg
    46681 gatattggag ggttgagtcg ctcgtgggct ggttcgtacc cacactcctt ggtacagccg
    46741 tcatcttgag gatgttaatg tacagggatg ttgaatctga tcgaggaacg tacaatctct
    46801 gggctttctg ggtaattgga atttacatga ctccagtggc gaagatgatg tttggttgaa
    46861 atcagggacg tggccctggg aaagatccac ctggagttga ggatttgaga attctgacct
    46921 tgtcttgtgg gactcatggt ccttggtgaa gtcgagtata tttggcttat tcggcgttct
    46981 cgacgcgggc tttttgtgct tagcaaaagc agcagctcgc tgtggagccg gcttgatgaa
    47041 aatggttgtt aacgtgggta aaggctttat ttcacacgca aatatttttt tcaatcgcag
    47101 ttgctaaaac ctatatcttg gacttgggct gacagtcgaa cgatatgtat gctgagtcaa
    47161 ctttcacaca cgcatgacat agcccatgta cacgttctaa tatcgttagc tttctgtgca
    47221 gatccaggat ctgaatctaa gcagaaatgc ggtaatgggg gtcgaagatt cccgtgttct
    47281 acagccttaa catgaatatt aataatactc gttgccatgt tctacgaata taaatgacaa
    47341 acatcctccc ttcatagctg ttttgtctct tcaataaatc ttccagctgc ctttgtggcc
    47401 tcaaccgcct ctttctcgaa acccaagata tttccaacaa acatgacatc gtgaggtgcc
    47461 ccaggaatcg tgtatgtttc taccacgtta cccttcgcct tcagctcttc tgcgatgtgt
    47521 agaccatcgg aactcagaat ttccaaaccc ccacacaaat ccaaatgggc gaaactgatt
    47581 ggaaggggta ccctagttgt acgacgtacg gcctaaggtt ttcatccgaa agatccagat
    47641 cctcggtgaa tctctttgcc cccagctctg gaagttgccg gccaagtaat cagtagcata
    47701 atactcgttg tagtcagtta cgcgaggatt catggcggct tcgatgttga ttgaggagct
    47761 ccaaagaaga agggctcgag gtgcaggaag ctccgtcttc tctgtggata gatagcgcag
    47821 caagcaaagc gcaacgtgtc cgcctgcgga atctccggat atcacgatgt ccgaagcatt
    47881 gtatcgtttg gaaaggagaa aaatataggc agacagggcg tcttgcacag ctgcgggaaa
    47941 gcgtccttca ctgttgctgg caaggcggta ctgtacaaac aaagcatagg gtgccgtgtt
    48001 tgctgttaaa acctttcctg catatgcggc atctgcggca cggccttcac caattgcata
    48061 accgccccca tgtagatgga gaaggatctt tcctgtgtag tcgttcggtg gtaacgatgg
    48121 gtaccacgta ccccctgtgg tttttggctg aattttctca tcgttgagaa ctcccttgag
    48181 atggatgctc ttggctggtg gtatttgtat gaatctttct cgttcacttc cagggtctag
    48241 tttcagtggc gttttcacct ctacaatggc ggaatgatag agaaacacgc gcattagatg
    48301 gttcatgagg gcttgacgaa ccgtccattt tgcgtgagga cgttggagga agtaatatag
    48361 agataaaaag ggcaatttgg ctatggtgat gagaattgcg cagaataccc acatactctt
    48421 gcccgggtga ctggtgagga gattcatggt ggggtaaacg agctttgtac gatatgcgag
    48481 gaaaatgccg atagtgtctg cttttaaaga aaataattat caggctgaca gtaagcactt
    48541 accggttcat ctatagactg gggcgccttg atcaaactat atacacaaca ttgactcgtc
    48601 caatgattca ttcatggata caggactcca tatcgtgagt atacgtcatg taataacagt
    48661 gcaacaacca catttcttgg aggattaaat tcgtgaaggc tctctcaaat atgacgattt
    48721 acaagtacca ctcggctcta ccagtgcagc ctggcgcgac acggtattcc atctgcgaaa
    48781 aataaatttg gaagagttcg acacaagctg ttttatatcc cgctaacatg acactaaaca
    48841 tacactcacc accatcgaac gaccatcaat gcccaacatt cattttcaca taaaatccgc
    48901 tgaatattcc acaatctcat aaatctcaaa caagatatat cctcctcctc gccagcgaat
    48961 cataccactc acccatgccc gcgggcttgc caaagctcga cgtcttcggc ccgcgcacct
    49021 gaataagtcc agggagatac acgatctcag gatcgaggct gcgattcatg ccgaaataac
    49081 ccacccgcgc aaatatgtcg ttatggatgc gttttagaac gaggcctgct gggctcatcg
    49141 agcgctcgac ttccaggagc cagaactcac gttcgtcatt gttagggtca gaaggataga
    49201 gctgcatggg atgtgcaggc tctggcggtg agatgttctg gcgtgaggac ggccagcagc
    49261 atcgtcggtt gctttttggg ggcttggaaa atggtggtgt tggcatgatg ggtggtgtga
    49321 gcggcacgac tacgtcagtg tcccgtagaa ttgcctcgac gacttcgtgc ttcacgtcag
    49381 gcgtgggcgt gaacgagaca tccgcgtcgg tgcatatgat agatgctggc tcgggtttga
    49441 cggggctagc gattcgcgtc gagcgattca taacggtgaa ggagacgtcg ccttcgtcta
    49501 ctgggtgttg catgttcgtg tcgccgagca tttggggtgc aatcgaggcg ccgtacttct
    49561 cgcccagata taagaagtat gttggatcgt ctggtacaat gtaatcccag taggcgaatg
    49621 gctcacccgc acgcacgatg acaaaatcgg tagtgagttc ttcccaagag atcgatcgca
    49681 taggggcggt aagatctagg taggcaaagt cgagtcgccc aaatggtaga agttcattcg
    49741 tgagggggta tgcacatcgt tgatggtgac aagggatgtg tgaaactcat cttcaatctg
    49801 tgtcgcggct ttctcgaaaa ctatagggtc ggtggaggac atgggagacc atgttggcgc
    49861 gatatacctt aatggccaat tggatgcttc aactacatcg gtctgaaatg agggatcaaa
    49921 cagacgtgtg cgaagccacg atagtctatg tgtatgctgc gaaaacgttg tgttgtcaat
    49981 atcgcttttg cgtcgccata atagacttcg tggtagtgag tttttccaca atcctgccgc
    50041 ataatctcca ttatcagaag attggtgttc tgcagcaagt gcggagatag caggcaattt
    50101 gtccgtgtga acactaagtt cccggcggga gtaattctcc aacaatggga accacgaggg
    50161 ccaaagtccg atttcatctt tgggcggatc aggccgctca gcatatctga aagtttcatc
    50221 tggaattata tggccattcc gagtggacaa tttagttgtg gttgtaacgc agattggatg
    50281 tggcaagtcg tcgggatgga tgtcaagacc gtagatcttc cagctctcct tacagtgcca
    50341 ttggggggtc ccgagccaaa tataagcaat ctgggcgcaa gggttgattc ctggtatgtc
    50401 catgctctac gatttatggg ctcctcgtcg aatctccaaa ttttgtggcc catctgtgct
    50461 tctggacaga tgtagagcca atcgaggact tggcgtgtct ctggatcttc tgtgctcatg
    50521 aaaggtagac aaatagaggt atcgagacga agttgaacat ctgtgcgatc ttcaaggaac
    50581 ccctgtccgc agtctgaggt tatggccgct gagatggtaa tagcagcatt cttgtagatg
    50641 ttggccatac ctgatagttc tttgattttg tcttcttcag agtcctgtat tatgcaaagc
    50701 gagtcaatcc acaagtattt gataccaagc tctttggttg cgactatgct atcttggagt
    50761 gtctttggta gggagttggt aaccacaccc ttctctttca tggaatctat gttggaaacg
    50821 agcagttttg tttgggtagt tttaccccag ctatagctga gcgcgacgta gtgctcttgc
    50881 tcgtctgatc tgctgtcgtg tagaaacact cggtccggct tgtcgttatg gagcattagg
    50941 accctagttg gcatatgcgc attcggcttc gcgcacgcgc tgtgttctga caaacaatct
    51001 tggaagctag acttgaagac atcaaacact tctttgtggg ccacagaagg acggggtggt
    51061 cgtatcgtta ctatactgcc aagccattca gatcctgtag aagttagcga tctccgagca
    51121 aggagataga tgtatccagc gccgtattcg atcttaagta gtgttctgat ttagaaaata
    51181 ctcccatatc aatcttatta gccctacctt tggagtatac cccaacgggc accgcccatg
    51241 atgtgaactt cttctgtttg aagcttccac tttgggactt gaaatcaaga tctatcggct
    51301 ggcagatctc aaaataaagt gcccagagct ttgcatgcgg tgtgtcttgt tgtatattga
    51361 cttgtatctt gtatccgagc tgaaatacct atgaactcgt tagtcaggct ctggtattcc
    51421 ccatggagtt gcggacctct tgattggcgg accacatatt acacagcatt tcgcacatgc
    51481 gacaccctat ccgggcaacc tcgaggaaca gatctacaat gccaagctcg atggtctcgc
    51541 cagaaaggat tcgtattaag ttatcgcgtg taaatatgta gcatactggg cagacattga
    51601 cacattgatg gttttcggga agcacatcgc cgatgcacat cttgccgtct tgacttgatg
    51661 ataccaaaga acgaaggcaa aaaaagtcta atgatgaatt gccatcatta taaaggctgc
    51721 agtccgttct ggttgtgtga catggcgagg cagcacgaga cggctcagcc accgccacct
    51781 gtatataatt ctatgcatct gcctacgtac cattcagctc gtaccacgta gatgcggaca
    51841 ctgcttcaaa catatacttg caccgagaga aaaggggcct tctcgtattc tttcaagtcc
    51901 agtaatcaag ttatgatttt attgcgacat gatacagtta ctgtaaagat tgggatgacc
    51961 tccgggaagg gcacttgccg ttttcggcct cggagtacga atacggtggt gcggctgaaa
    52021 gttagatgaa tcaactacac aaagatttca agcttttact ggttgacgat cattgtgtaa
    52081 catgtttcag cggcggttta aaaatatttg aagattagtt ggggactacg ccatgcttgt
    52141 tgagagtcca gagtgcagcc gcagaagttt aataaataat aggaaaattg tcggcaatat
    52201 ctatcccctc atattggatc agagaaccac tgcaatgacg ataaactacg gggcatacga
    52261 aaaacgcaaa aaatttatcc tgtgtcgact acctagaaca attgacgtgg tatcaattgc
    52321 tatggtacgc gcagtctatg tatccagatg tcttccaatt gtgagaaaac gatactcaga
    52381 ttagggagca gtacttgaat gcagtcctga ttcgttacat atggtctatc ggagccagct
    52441 gagcatgtat gtgttataat aatttgtggt tacattgcag atatgctgca caaatccatt
    52501 gggccttaga attaccctaa ttgcggtacc tagagctata taaccatcaa ccgcgtactt
    52561 cctatcactt ccctctatcc gtttatctat tcgcaacaca tatcaagcaa tcgacacacc
    52621 agccaacgtc atggccactc cccggggccg gcatgtgatc acgtgatgct accctagtcg
    52681 gcagtcggac atgcagcacc agctccgcct gccccccggc cacgaactcg caaacactct
    52741 cccactcgcc ctccacctcg ccacgaaatc ccaccatcct cccccaccca ccctcaccac
    52801 ctctaatccc acccagtcac aactttcgcc ggcgcgcaaa acaacccacc tggcctctcg
    52861 cgcaccccgc gctcgctcgc tgcctccctc ccgctacgta atacgcacga tacggtacat
    52921 acctagcgac gtagcgacgt acctacctac ctagctacct acagcgccac ccaccagcgc
    52981 gacaacaccc tcacatacac acacgcttct gcctccccat ctatatctat agctccccca
    53041 ccacacacac acacacacgc cgccccaatg gctcagtacg gctacaacgg aacccccaat
    53101 acgggcaggc gccagcgcaa aacctccaat tctactcgtc gtcgttctcg aacgggcccg
    53161 tgtcagggca ctcgacgccg ttccaagcca actacggggc gccggcgtcg tctgcgtacc
    53221 cgtcggcgta cggggcgggg ttcagcgcgc cgggggtcag cgggcagatg ggggtggggt
    53281 cgtcggggct gcggacgggg tggcttgcgg cgtttgggac ggaggggtac gagggggagc
    53341 cgccgctgct ggaggagctg ggggtgaatt ttgggcacat caagatgaag acgttggcgg
    53401 tgctgaatcc gtttgggcgg atcgatcagc atattatgga tgatagtgat gtggcggggc
    53461 cggtgttgtt tttctttgtg tttgggacga gcttgttgct gagtgggaag ttgcattttg
    53521 ggtatattta tggtgggtgg atggtctctt ttgcgtcttt tgctttgctt ttttccggtt
    53581 attgtggtgg tggatgtgga tgtggacgtc ctaactgacc cctcccaggc ctcgccgtcc
    53641 tcggcaccct cctcctccac accatcctct cgctgatgtc gccgcccctc tcgcccggcg
    53701 aaatgcaatc gccagacacg aaccacggac acccacgggg ctcctcgcac ttctcgtcaa
    53761 ccctcacata cccgcggtcc gcctcggtgc taggctactg cctcctgcct ctcgtcctgg
    53821 tcgccatcct cggcatcgtg atcccgcttg acggcttctt cggatacctg ctcacgagcc
    53881 tggcgatcgt gtggtgcgcg tatagctcga gctcgatgtt tactgttgtt ggtgagtttc
    53941 tttttctagt ttttgtcatt gtctatggga tgccgcgcag cgtcatacgt agaagtgcta
    54001 acacccccta ggccgcatga ccagcatgcg cggcctcgtc gcctacccca tggtcctgtt
    54061 ctatggcagc ttcggcatca tggccatctt cagctcgcgt gggacgggca acctggccaa
    54121 ggtggcgacg ccagcggcgg cgtagactac gtggcgcgta gacgacatga cgtgacgtac
    54181 agagcgggtg ggcgtggaga gcgaatagcg aagagcgagt tggcatggga tgggatggga
    54241 tgggatagtg atcgtggttc aggcgtagag cgaaatctgt atgataagac gggcgacggg
    54301 gaaaaagggg gaaagggaaa gtgaaagggg aaggggacag aaaaatcaat gacagcgggg
    54361 aggagaagag caaaaaagga agagaggaag gggagggagg cagggagtga agataccaag
    54421 tagccaccat tcaccaacgt ttacaaaaaa agtccaccgt gatcgacctt gtcacgtatt
    54481 ttgatttcga tatcccgggt ttgaaatgaa gaaagatgac acctatttat gcagatatcg
    54541 cacccacgca cccacgcatc cactcacgcg gcttacttac agtacaatac agcgtccaga
    54601 gaacccatgc atccacccgt cgccgatgca cctatttgtc ctgcacccaa cgccttgctt
    54661 atgaaaatgt atatgaaata gctctccgtt ccacgcggga gatcaccgct cacctttgca
    54721 tctcgcatga ttcccaatcc ccatatccat ctccatctcc atctccatct cctcaacccc
    54781 cacctctccc tccacgcacc ctttcacccc aaacctcaaa ctaaacctcc cccctccgca
    54841 tcatacaccc tcctctccgc ctccctcttc cgcacctcct cctcgtccgc ctccctgcca
    54901 ctcgcatcga ggaaatcgat cttcgggaac tcctccacca tgtggaccct cccggggcgc
    54961 ctggggcgaa tatgactctt ctggccgatt ggataaaagt aggcgccctt gggcaactcc
    55021 ttctccctga gtctatcgcc ctgtttgtgg atgctggggt cgtgcaaggc cagggcgacg
    55081 gtatcgccga agcgatcgtt gagattggag acctggctct gcgtctcgta ggtgcggatg
    55141 ttttcgtagc ggaagaactt tctggggcgg ccgtcgtcgt cggttgtctc gtcgaagggg
    55201 aggtcgtctg cgtcggggtt gaaggttgag aagttgcgct ttatggcggg gacctttgcg
    55261 cggtctgcgg ggaggaagaa ttcgtagtgg aaccagggga gcggggggtg cattgagggg
    55321 tcctgcttgt agaggtcttg ttcgtgctgg aagcgggcgc ggtcctcgat tgtttcgccg
    55381 gcgaggcgga ggatggacac gtcgaggcgg gggtcgtagg cggaggagga ggcgtccttt
    55441 acgggggcgg cgacgaactt gaacatggcg taggagcctg tgtcggggat ggcgtcccag
    55501 tcggggagga gggggtacga gtcgaggagc tcgagtttgt cgttgcgggg gtgttttggg
    55561 tttttccagg cgcgcttttc gtcgacgtcg atgttggcgg ggcggaggtt ctctgttgtg
    55621 tcggggcccg tgtaggcgtc ctcggggtag gcgaggttga agcccttgag gatgttgcga
    55681 gtgatgtgga tggggtcgtc ctcgtggacg ttgccctttg cgcgcttctt gcgcagacgc
    55741 atcgtgttgg acgagttgct cgattcgaac atggacttgt ttcccgcggt gctggatgtg
    55801 atgtattcgg tgcggcgcag gaaggaggcg ttggaggcat ttgcggtcga cttgcccagg
    55861 gcattcggcg gtcgcatcaa ggcacggtcg gcggggtgta gttgggggag atgcggcaga
    55921 gcctgaatag ctttggaggg tcagtaaata tccactgcga cagctgtagc gacagagtcg
    55981 caagcagggc gaaatgtacc agactcgtct ccatcgaaca cgcccggaat tcccacgaga
    56041 tcaatcggca tcccgagctc ggcatccgcc tcaatgttca gcggctgctc tcgcgccagc
    56101 cttgacgcaa acgaagctga tgtgtactgt ccactggaga gtcccgtatt ggggatgtcg
    56161 aggagcttgg gcgggcatgg cggcggcgga agcgcattgg agaaccgaat ccgcgcgatg
    56221 taatcttgct ggtagctttg ggagcgcgac attgtgggct attgtgaggc gtcggccaca
    56281 aagctgaggt tgaacgtggt gcggtcttgc tgaaagaaag ttgggtatgg aagcggagcg
    56341 gagcttagag agacgcgctt gatgccaagg acgcacggac gcgcattggg acgcgacagg
    56401 aggggagggt caagtgaagt gaatagtgaa gtgaatagct ctgcacagta aaagactaac
    56461 atcaaatgca aagcgaacgt ggcgtatatt aagtatccat aggtgatatc tcccgtgcgt
    56521 gatatgcgaa gcctgccccc agtcgtatct atctacatca tcccccgtcc attataagag
    56581 catattttac cagctgctag cagccaacgt tggcaaccgt aatccctcta atgcaactcc
    56641 gagcatgtcc caaaataaag tagcgccgtc ataccgcaga cgacggctcg tgaaacgaat
    56701 gtaaccctcc acccctctca tcgacagttc caagtcaatg cgcttttccc tgtcgtaacc
    56761 tgattgcttt acgccttctt cttcagagct gcaagctttc tctcgcggcg cctcttggag
    56821 gcctcggggc cagcctcggt gtcaaggcag tagtcccacc agcggaagct gctcgagtag
    56881 ttgccgatga agcgctcgtg gtggacgtcg tggtgctcgg cgccggccca gaaggggagg
    56941 aagtggtgca ggctccaggg aaactcgtag ccgctgtgtg cgtcgatggc ctggaacagg
    57001 cggaggacga tccagatgta catggtaagg atgtgcaggt cgccggtgat ggcgcaccag
    57061 atgatggggg agctgacggt gccgaaaccg aggatcatga cttcgatggg cgaggcgtat
    57121 tcagcggcga ggccgaaggg cgccgagtac tggtggtgga tcttgtggat gttcttgtag
    57181 aggaagccgt agtgcatggc gcggtgggtc cagtagtgcc aggtatcctc gaggacgaag
    57241 aagacggcga tctggagggc catcttccag gggctgggga acgggacgga ggtgctgagg
    57301 ccgaagaatt ggcacatggg gtggaagaac cagatctgcg ggagctcgac ggtgaagtgg
    57361 gagaagagga cgaggagagc gcactgccac tgttcccagg cggtggggat tttgttctgg
    57421 cagccaggtt agcaattgag cctggcggcg gcaacggcaa agctgcgacg tacctgttgg
    57481 atcttgtagc gcctgaacca ggggatcatg tcgattatga tccacggcag cgagcgtccg
    57541 aagtagacgg tctcgtgcat gacgaaggac atgatgccag tggcgaggac atcgttctgc
    57601 atgtacgcat accaggccat ccacatgcgc tcagcgtagt tgagcgagac attgtacttt
    57661 gagatctcct cgaacgagcc ccagtacgtg tcctgcgcca cgggcgacag aaccgtggtc
    57721 gagttcctgg ccgtcgtcag caaaaccgca ggcgcgatag gaggcgagtg attccataca
    57781 ttgtggtaac gtgacgggcg acaaagagcg acggcaaggc ggggatccag cagtcgcagg
    57841 gggagaacga agggcctgca ggggacgggc tggttggagt tgggtccggg agcagtgcag
    57901 gaggaggaag gcaagagggg aagcagcaga ggttggtggt ttaaagatgt tcgatgggcg
    57961 attcccaggt ggagccactt tcggcaggcc tgtcagggac atttccgtgc cgataattag
    58021 cgtcgccgct cgcgcgctag catcgatctg tgatgccccg cccaatcacc gcgccgggag
    58081 taccgcaagt gcctcaccgc cttcgtgggg agattttctg cgcgccggct gcattcgttc
    58141 cgggcgtgcg ccataggggc tcatcagcaa accatggcct caccgtggcc ttatccgcga
    58201 gcccgggagc ccgttgagaa ttccttttgg cctgcttgct ggacgcgcac gcagcgtttg
    58261 tggcggtgcg gtggcgacat tcacgcgtcg aaatcatgac tcgaccaaaa tgtgatgaga
    58321 attgatcgcc aggggcagag cgtagcggac ttggtctcga ctgcgatggc gaaggtggcg
    58381 actgatttac ccatgttcct tcgctcacgt acggtacacg tcggcctgca caaaggtatc
    58441 tacacccatt gatgcagaag ataccttcca gtcacaaaag tggaaccagc atcttgtcag
    58501 attcaatcct gcagcacttg aattttcgtc tccatatcgg gcgtcctcat gtcagcacgc
    58561 ctgtgtatcc agtccagtcc ccttactaat aacctctctg tatacctaca cacaaatctc
    58621 aaagcttaga aaaaacaaaa tgcatgcacc ccagtgaacg attcccatca tcgccaaaca
    58681 cctctcccca cctcctttgc ccctcctttc ccgcccgcac taccaagcga acatgcactt
    58741 gttgttcagc agccggctgc ccagcatgtc atactcatac ttgctgatcc aactatcgtt
    58801 gcccgcgggg ctgagcctcc cgaacacgct tccgcccttc caaatcacca cctgggggtc
    58861 gaactctctc ggcggcggcc cgaccaggat ctcctttccg tagaatggtc tctgctccct
    58921 cagccttgtc tcgaggaact cgcggagacc gggtgtcttg ctgccaccgc cgacgagcat
    58981 gatgcctccg aggaagtcgc gcagcttgcg ttcgtcaccg cgggcaccct gggtgactga
    59041 ctctagaata gcctggtcaa ggggcacgat tggaagcgtt ctgtcgcgct cctctgcgat
    59101 cttggtcttc tcgagtacgg gatcgcggaa gatgagggct tgctcgccgt cgcccatggg
    59161 ggtgtcgcgg tcggggttgg gcgtgctagt gccttctggc gctggcgagc cagctacaga
    59221 cgagcgcggc gtctcgttct cgttgagccg attgagcggg ttcaattgac cagggcgctg
    59281 cggggttgat gccaccgccg gtgtaccatt aggctctgtc gtgccattga ttgacttgcc
    59341 ggccgcagtc tcgatcactg cgatctgagc ttgggagatg gggtcgtttg gagatccgtc
    59401 gtacaggtct actgatcgcg gaattacctt cctgcggccc tcaagcttct tagagtgatc
    59461 gaatattgaa ggcttgaaga aaccctagaa caactgtcag caaaaagaaa ttggcacgtg
    59521 attctttcga tatgaactta ccatgacaga cagcatcgtc tcgtcgtagg tcttgaatgt
    59581 gtacttcctc gtgtcttggc cggaagcccg gaggtggaaa tcccatgtct tgacagtcac
    59641 cgagtcctca tccatcgagc agaacttctg cttaagttcc tcggctagca agaagtcgta
    59701 tctgcgtttg aggttcatgt cagagtaggg aaaatgaccg tagagcatca ttttgatgaa
    59761 agtctctgtg acatctgcgc ctcccatctt gaggttaacg cgcgactctt cgatgcacaa
    59821 gccctcatcc acgcaacaca cggaagactt ctgagctccg atatccacca cgcaggctat
    59881 tccgtagccg gcaccgaatg tagcggaaag actctcctgc tgtaatgata ccttgccaac
    59941 gccaaggtcg cgcatcagga tatccaacat cattgtcacg tagactcgct cgtagagatc
    60001 tgggatgatg aagacgcatt tgtagttgat aagctccttc aggctggtca caccaagttg
    60061 cgatctgaac gcctcttcca ctatttttga aatatcgtga tagagttggt ttcgaccgtt
    60121 gtaatcggtt tcgttgaagg tcccgtttcg tatgggccag aacagtttat agcggggctt
    60181 cgagttctcg ggcactcgga gtgctgcttg tccggtgaaa tactccggtg ctttgctggg
    60241 atcgtttgag atctctgtcc agtctatccg atctatgtcg ttgtgctcgc tgataatctc
    60301 gggcggcgtg cgacggttga agtttgtgac cagatccttg gagttgggca acacgcgtcg
    60361 cttgttcgat cgcattctcg tcctgagttc agacgacatg gccatgtact ggtctgcaaa
    60421 atcttcccca aaccacttct ccggcgcgtc ggctgggagt gtaccctcga gcttcagcct
    60481 cttcgggctg ggctctccgt cgtcctcttc cgactcgctc tccttccact tccgtgctat
    60541 gaccatgggg actgccttcg ggagcgcatc tgagccaagc ccaatcctga ggttctggct
    60601 gccgatgtgc agtacgatca gcttggaggg gtcctcttta gagtatgtct gccccgcttc
    60661 gtctgcccct tcttctgtag cttcggttgt cgagacgcct ttcgccaatg ccctgtcttt
    60721 atcacgagcc tcccgtacca tgcgggcacg ctcttcctcc tgggggtatc gcactgcgag
    60781 gtattgttca tcgcgcttta ggaactcggt gtaatagttc ttctggttga tcataggcac
    60841 gacgggccat gttgtctgct cgaggttgtt gtctgtcctt gcgaggccta cgaatgtcag
    60901 tcagccttcg ctcaaagaga catgcaggat gcgcataccc tcctccctaa gttgggctcg
    60961 tccggatttc ttgccaacca tggtgtcaga tccgaagctg atactagatg cgcaatgatc
    61021 aagacctgct cttggtctca cgagagctca gctgagggag actcgttctg ttgggcgagc
    61081 gcgccggcac cggggattct tccttagtat gcgaggggac aggctgaggc gctggagcga
    61141 cggcggtgag cgttgtggtt attgaagttc gccggtagtg tccaaagtct ggccaggcgt
    61201 gtaccaaacg acgtggcgac aaccgaacag tgcgacgcct tggtagctcc cctgttgtta
    61261 ggtccctgcg gtacgcgcaa tcgcccgctg aacgtgcagt gatattctct aatggccgaa
    61321 cgcgccgaag tcgatgtgtc tgtatcaacg ccgagggatt gtggcagcga tgccttgtag
    61381 cggtgcctaa atgctgggag ctcagacgcg gcgtggtgtt gagttctcag aaccgcggaa
    61441 gcggcgatgc tcgcttccga ataccatgcc catcactcaa gcgcgccaat tggcccgagc
    61501 ggtataacaa tagcagcaca atagtatcta gagtggcgga tggccactat tactgtgaca
    61561 ttcccgatgg gaacaatgcg taggtgaagg tgaatcgcat caagacgtta cagctcgggt
    61621 gctgtgttgt gattggtcca ttcacatata gtacagtatc acacattgag ttggctacta
    61681 cctacgtacc tatgggaaaa gtcaggtaca tgagtatttc gcatgttcta ttccaacaac
    61741 gagctgtgta catacatcac agcaaagggt ggtcaggacc tacaggggag gcgtgtcacg
    61801 atcgaggctt agcttaatgc cgccacttta atagccttct acacatcacg gagaactctt
    61861 gaatccaccc agagtttggt tttacttcca caccacatta aaacagcttt gcaaaggtcg
    61921 agaggggtat cttatttcaa caacgctatg agtagagaag atgacgcatg ttacggaata
    61981 aaggtcgttc cgtttttcag aatgccagag cagtgcgcta cgatgtgtcg ctagacaatt
    62041 caaaaacctg ggtactttcc ctgctgaccg actcagtaca tctcgacggt tctcctggac
    62101 gtgaagttgc accagtcaca ctgaaagttc aatgttagtg acaagattcc atcaggtgag
    62161 cttcagggcg catatcattc gcttgagtat ttatcgagcc gtggactgcc gagcacccac
    62221 agcaaaaaac gcaagacttt tgaattgacg cgggtagggt cgtacctttg tggctgagca
    62281 agcatcgttg tcctcgatgc agaattcgct gccgcatttc gtacaagagc gtatgaagag
    62341 ttccttacag ctgatgcatg tatggccgca tccaaagcaa tctcgccgca caccgattac
    62401 ctggaaaaca attgtgtcag catgcttctt aaatagtcag tgagcacata cctcgacgtg
    62461 ccaggttcgg tatcctatgg gtggtgtccg atagtcagac tcctaagcca gccatggggg
    62521 ccggtgtccg gattccaact accgcgtgac ctcattggta ggaccgtcgc cagcacgttc
    62581 gaggtttgta tcttgcttca agtcatgtcg gggtctgttc aaccccacat gccattgctt
    62641 cctgcgccgg ccatcatctc accgacgagg caggtatcaa cacagaggcc catatgtacc
    62701 ttgatggatt gtttaggagg tgcggttccc tcggtcttgg aactctccat gtattccgtt
    62761 tgctggagtt ctgtgcgttg cgcgatggca gacacagtgt aacagtcctc atcccaccac
    62821 ttgtggcacc gttcgcacca tcgaccttta aggcagtcct cgcaccgaac gaacagcggc
    62881 ggcggtctgg agccatctac cgtgtggggt atctgtgctg ctcggagaga gctcgaatgc
    62941 agcggaatgg ggctcaacag tggtagctgg gagctaggcg actgcccgaa tacagccgga
    63001 acctctgggc aagactgaca ttcttcacac ccatgcggcc ccagtgct
//
