# Supplementary material for: A draft genome of the ascomycotal fungal species Pseudopithomyces maydicus (family Didymosphaeriaceae)
Source: bioRxiv preprint, doi:10.1101/2022.11.26.518055, version 1 (2022-11-29)
Supplement: Supplementary Results [file 518055_file09.zip › antiSMASH_download/contig_26.region001.gbk]

LOCUS       contig_26              41509 bp    DNA     linear   UNK 01-JAN-1980
DEFINITION  contig_26.
ACCESSION   contig_26
VERSION     contig_26
KEYWORDS    .
SOURCE      
  ORGANISM  
            .
COMMENT     ##antiSMASH-Data-START##
            Version      :: 6.0.1
            Run date     :: 2022-03-15 04:58:58
            NOTE: This is a single cluster extracted from a larger record!
            Orig. start  :: 23887
            Orig. end    :: 65396
            ##antiSMASH-Data-END##
FEATURES             Location/Qualifiers
     CDS             complement(join(1..96,323..936,1001..1166,1231..1649,
                     1702..1824,1888..2019,2072..2189))
                     /Name="input.path1.gene4"
                     /gene="input.path1.gene4"
                     /gene_functions="biosynthetic-additional
                     (rule-based-clusters) p450"
                     /gene_functions="biosynthetic-additional (smcogs)
                     SMCOG1034:cytochrome P450 (Score: 281.9; E-value: 1.7e-85)"
                     /gene_kind="biosynthetic-additional"
                     /sec_met_domain="p450 (E-value: 2.3e-53, bitscore: 175.9,
                     seeds: 50, tool: rule-based-clusters)"
                     /source="GlimmerHMM"
                     /transl_table=1
                     /translation="MDNFKISIDVPDTVKPLARLSGILLTVYALYWFALGVYRVFLSPI
                     AKFPGPKLAAFTTGYQAYYDVVQNGQFFKKLDKLHEKYGPVVRINPHELHINDPAFIDE
                     LYAGSNKKRDKTKWQGRAVLLPDSLVATEPHDLHRKRRAAVNPYFSKQNVRKLDPVVID
                     SLNAILKRLDSAAKSGDPWHASLAFKAATCDIITYFSFGESTKYMDLPDYNVAYFDAVD
                     DHLHMAYKMTYISWLGPVMDRIPPAVMGWVYPGLKSLWSMHSRWIDQIEAIRGQPKKDG
                     HESVFHGLLQADLPASEKSTTRLRQEAQLLVLAGQDTTAYTLSSLTYQILANPTVYKKL
                     KAELVEAIPDPDAPLSSARLEQLPYLTAVIQEGIRLHPGALVRQGRVATEQSMVYVDPA
                     TKKKWVIPAGTPVAMDATSCNLNEAYWKDAETFRPERWIENPRLDRHLISFSKGTRICL
                     GINLAYSELYVLLGGIIRRYDLYDGTDTQTSPTLALHDTTWEKDIKVRYDCLVPFPTKG
                     SKGVQVKVSPPAHPAEPISVNASHCKRFPSSTPIHLCS"
     protocluster    1..41509
                     /aStool="rule-based-clusters"
                     /contig_edge="False"
                     /core_location="join{[42400:42614](+), [42664:42782](+),
                     [42831:42948](+), [42998:43144](+), [43273:43378](+),
                     [43813:44025](+), [44085:48257](+), [48462:48784](+),
                     [48838:49431](+), [49454:49473](+)}"
                     /cutoff="20000"
                     /detection_rule="cds(PKS_AT and (PKS_KS or ene_KS or mod_KS
                     or hyb_KS or itr_KS or tra_KS))"
                     /neighbourhood="20000"
                     /product="T1PKS"
                     /protocluster_number="1"
                     /tool="antismash"
     proto_core      join(18514..18727,18778..18895,18945..19061,19112..19257,
                     19387..19491,19927..20138,20199..24370,24576..24897,
                     24952..25544,25568..25586)
                     /aStool="rule-based-clusters"
                     /tool="antismash"
                     /cutoff="20000"
                     /detection_rule="cds(PKS_AT and (PKS_KS or ene_KS or mod_KS
                     or hyb_KS or itr_KS or tra_KS))"
                     /neighbourhood="20000"
                     /product="T1PKS"
                     /protocluster_number="1"
     cand_cluster    1..41509
                     /SMILES=""
                     /candidate_cluster_number="1"
                     /contig_edge="False"
                     /detection_rules="cds(PKS_AT and (PKS_KS or ene_KS or
                     mod_KS or hyb_KS or itr_KS or tra_KS))"
                     /kind="single"
                     /product="T1PKS"
                     /protoclusters="1"
                     /tool="antismash"
     region          1..41509
                     /candidate_cluster_numbers="1"
                     /contig_edge="False"
                     /product="T1PKS"
                     /region_number="1"
                     /rules="cds(PKS_AT and (PKS_KS or ene_KS or mod_KS or
                     hyb_KS or itr_KS or tra_KS))"
                     /tool="antismash"
     PFAM_domain     complement(join(431..936,1001..1166,1231..1649,1702..1824,
                     1888..1942))
                     /ASF="active site cysteine inconclusive"
                     /aSDomain="p450"
                     /aSTool="clusterhmmer"
                     /database="32.0"
                     /db_xref="PF00067.22"
                     /db_xref="GO:0005506"
                     /db_xref="GO:0016705"
                     /db_xref="GO:0020037"
                     /db_xref="GO:0055114"
                     /description="Cytochrome P450"
                     /detection="hmmscan"
                     /domain_id="clusterhmmer_input.path1.gene4_0001"
                     /evalue="1.30E-51"
                     /gene_ontologies="GO:0005506: iron ion binding"
                     /gene_ontologies="GO:0016705: oxidoreductase activity,
                     acting on paired donors, with incorporation or reduction of
                     molecular oxygen"
                     /gene_ontologies="GO:0020037: heme binding"
                     /gene_ontologies="GO:0055114: oxidation-reduction process"
                     /label="input.path1.gene4"
                     /locus_tag="input.path1.gene4"
                     /protein_end="488"
                     /protein_start="65"
                     /score="175.9"
                     /tool="antismash"
                     /translation="VVQNGQFFKKLDKLHEKYGPVVRINPHELHINDPAFIDELYAGSN
                     KKRDKTKWQGRAVLLPDSLVATEPHDLHRKRRAAVNPYFSKQNVRKLDPVVIDSLNAIL
                     KRLDSAAKSGDPWHASLAFKAATCDIITYFSFGESTKYMDLPDYNVAYFDAVDDHLHMA
                     YKMTYISWLGPVMDRIPPAVMGWVYPGLKSLWSMHSRWIDQIEAIRGQPKKDGHESVFH
                     GLLQADLPASEKSTTRLRQEAQLLVLAGQDTTAYTLSSLTYQILANPTVYKKLKAELVE
                     AIPDPDAPLSSARLEQLPYLTAVIQEGIRLHPGALVRQGRVATEQSMVYVDPATKKKWV
                     IPAGTPVAMDATSCNLNEAYWKDAETFRPERWIENPRLDRHLISFSKGTRICLGINLAY
                     SELYVLLGGIIRRYDLYDGTDTQT"
     CDS             join(2744..2786,2841..3366,3418..3582,3622..3694)
                     /Name="input.path1.gene5"
                     /gene="input.path1.gene5"
                     /gene_functions="biosynthetic-additional (smcogs)
                     SMCOG1001:short-chain dehydrogenase/reductase SDR (Score:
                     96.8; E-value: 2.5e-29)"
                     /gene_kind="biosynthetic-additional"
                     /source="GlimmerHMM"
                     /transl_table=1
                     /translation="MASKTTVLITGASRGLGYGLAAKYLARPNHIVIGAVRNPSTATAL
                     KQLPTGEGSSLVVVKIDSVSETDPAAAIEDVKSQGITHLDIVIANAGISQVFPPVHEVQ
                     IPDLLEHLQVNVFGVIQLFKAIRPLLLEAKAPKFVTLGTSAASLSEMATRNFPNSVYGT
                     SKVALNYITLKTHFENPTLTAFPLDPGWVQTDMGNTGARGLGLEKAEVEVDVSVSGMLK
                     VIDASNREETSGKFMFYDGTSKPKKRLSHAMDHDPSGRIQLGRNMK"
     PFAM_domain     join(2759..2786,2841..3366,3418..3442)
                     /aSDomain="adh_short"
                     /aSTool="clusterhmmer"
                     /database="32.0"
                     /db_xref="PF00106.25"
                     /description="short chain dehydrogenase"
                     /detection="hmmscan"
                     /domain_id="clusterhmmer_input.path1.gene5_0002"
                     /evalue="8.40E-24"
                     /label="input.path1.gene5"
                     /locus_tag="input.path1.gene5"
                     /protein_end="198"
                     /protein_start="5"
                     /score="84.1"
                     /tool="antismash"
                     /translation="TVLITGASRGLGYGLAAKYLARPNHIVIGAVRNPSTATALKQLPT
                     GEGSSLVVVKIDSVSETDPAAAIEDVKSQGITHLDIVIANAGISQVFPPVHEVQIPDLL
                     EHLQVNVFGVIQLFKAIRPLLLEAKAPKFVTLGTSAASLSEMATRNFPNSVYGTSKVAL
                     NYITLKTHFENPTLTAFPLDPGWVQTDMGN"
     CDS             complement(join(4446..4454,4554..5757,5818..5961,
                     6066..6141,6201..6295,6324..6361))
                     /Name="input.path1.gene6"
                     /gene="input.path1.gene6"
                     /gene_functions="biosynthetic-additional (smcogs)
                     SMCOG1138:FAD linked oxidase domain protein (Score: 312.3;
                     E-value: 1.4e-94)"
                     /gene_kind="biosynthetic-additional"
                     /source="GlimmerHMM"
                     /transl_table=1
                     /translation="MALKMYRYATAALRGIRHGTRRSLITTVQLARTYQETGTGQLRKT
                     HCHGALYNVDECLSIQSTWINPEPHPFTPDAGCVNGNIAEYSINVSSAADVAAGVKFAQ
                     EKNIRLVIKNTGHDFLGRSTGKGSLLLWTHNLKDIEFLDYSSDSYNGRAIKMGAGVQAF
                     EAYAAAADNGVRVMGGFCPTVGLAGGYTQGAGHGPLNGEYGLAADSTLEWEVVTAEGKH
                     LIASKEQNSDLYWALSGGGGGTYAVVLSLTSKAYKEGLVGGGTLEFKSEGIPADTYWNA
                     VEKFHEQLPAVVENKGVEMVYTLTNASFYLNFLTWVNHTAEDVTELLAPITDHLTANNI
                     SYTPIFTDDSTYHAHYVRYTPGLPYGIYDVNEIIGGRLVPYSVVEENNAGLITALRNIT
                     SDPEWVLNGVAANTTHARAGTKPGDNAILPAWRDNLVFFNIVRVWDPSAPLSDLQAYEQ
                     QMTYDKVPQLERLTPGGGTYINEGDFNNPNWKIDYFGSNYPQLLAVKKKYDPKDLFYAI
                     ASIA"
     PFAM_domain     complement(join(4452..4454,4554..4679))
                     /aSDomain="BBE"
                     /aSTool="clusterhmmer"
                     /database="32.0"
                     /db_xref="PF08031.12"
                     /db_xref="GO:0016491"
                     /db_xref="GO:0050660"
                     /db_xref="GO:0055114"
                     /description="Berberine and berberine like"
                     /detection="hmmscan"
                     /domain_id="clusterhmmer_input.path1.gene6_0004"
                     /evalue="9.90E-12"
                     /gene_ontologies="GO:0016491: oxidoreductase activity"
                     /gene_ontologies="GO:0050660: flavin adenine dinucleotide
                     binding"
                     /gene_ontologies="GO:0055114: oxidation-reduction process"
                     /label="input.path1.gene6"
                     /locus_tag="input.path1.gene6"
                     /protein_end="520"
                     /protein_start="477"
                     /score="44.8"
                     /tool="antismash"
                     /translation="YINEGDFNNPNWKIDYFGSNYPQLLAVKKKYDPKDLFYAIASI"
     PFAM_domain     complement(join(5442..5757,5818..5912))
                     /aSDomain="FAD_binding_4"
                     /aSTool="clusterhmmer"
                     /database="32.0"
                     /db_xref="PF01565.23"
                     /db_xref="GO:0016491"
                     /db_xref="GO:0050660"
                     /db_xref="GO:0055114"
                     /description="FAD binding domain"
                     /detection="hmmscan"
                     /domain_id="clusterhmmer_input.path1.gene6_0003"
                     /evalue="7.70E-20"
                     /gene_ontologies="GO:0016491: oxidoreductase activity"
                     /gene_ontologies="GO:0050660: flavin adenine dinucleotide
                     binding"
                     /gene_ontologies="GO:0055114: oxidation-reduction process"
                     /label="input.path1.gene6"
                     /locus_tag="input.path1.gene6"
                     /protein_end="223"
                     /protein_start="86"
                     /score="71.1"
                     /tool="antismash"
                     /translation="SINVSSAADVAAGVKFAQEKNIRLVIKNTGHDFLGRSTGKGSLLL
                     WTHNLKDIEFLDYSSDSYNGRAIKMGAGVQAFEAYAAAADNGVRVMGGFCPTVGLAGGY
                     TQGAGHGPLNGEYGLAADSTLEWEVVTAEGKHL"
     CDS             complement(8465..9289)
                     /ID="input.cds7.1"
                     /Name="input.path1.gene7"
                     /Note="single-exon"
                     /gene="input.path1.gene7"
                     /gene_functions="transport (smcogs) SMCOG1005:Drug
                     resistance transporter, EmrB/QacA (Score: 220.1; E-value:
                     6.5e-67)"
                     /gene_kind="transport"
                     /phase="0"
                     /source="GlimmerHMM"
                     /transl_table=1
                     /translation="MIVIALLLGEFLIALDLTIVATAIPRITDDYQTIRDVGWYGSGYF
                     LTFAAFQSAWGKVFKYFNMKYAFFTSVVIFSIGSLICALAPTSMALIIGRALTGVGAAG
                     VTNGVYTIIACIVPPAQVAMYLALVGMDFSIASVAGPLLGGVFTEKLSWRWCFWINLPI
                     GGASLAVVLFFFKVPSNMTPAKASIREKFLQMDFQGTVLVLSSLVCYMLALEEGGVRRP
                     WNSSVVIGLLVGFVLLAALFGVDQWLQGDRAQIVGRIMKRRTIAGLCAFIVL"
     PFAM_domain     complement(8552..9274)
                     /aSDomain="MFS_1"
                     /aSTool="clusterhmmer"
                     /database="32.0"
                     /db_xref="PF07690.16"
                     /db_xref="GO:0055085"
                     /description="Major Facilitator Superfamily"
                     /detection="hmmscan"
                     /domain_id="clusterhmmer_input.path1.gene7_0005"
                     /evalue="6.70E-32"
                     /gene_ontologies="GO:0055085: transmembrane transport"
                     /label="input.path1.gene7"
                     /locus_tag="input.path1.gene7"
                     /protein_end="246"
                     /protein_start="5"
                     /score="110.8"
                     /tool="antismash"
                     /translation="LLLGEFLIALDLTIVATAIPRITDDYQTIRDVGWYGSGYFLTFAA
                     FQSAWGKVFKYFNMKYAFFTSVVIFSIGSLICALAPTSMALIIGRALTGVGAAGVTNGV
                     YTIIACIVPPAQVAMYLALVGMDFSIASVAGPLLGGVFTEKLSWRWCFWINLPIGGASL
                     AVVLFFFKVPSNMTPAKASIREKFLQMDFQGTVLVLSSLVCYMLALEEGGVRRPWNSSV
                     VIGLLVGFVLLAALFGVDQ"
     CDS             complement(join(10154..10310,10365..10476,10846..10938,
                     10951..11164,11218..11385,11430..11512,11535..11568))
                     /Name="input.path1.gene8"
                     /gene="input.path1.gene8"
                     /gene_functions="biosynthetic-additional
                     (rule-based-clusters) p450"
                     /gene_functions="biosynthetic-additional (smcogs)
                     SMCOG1034:cytochrome P450 (Score: 91.3; E-value: 1.1e-27)"
                     /gene_kind="biosynthetic-additional"
                     /sec_met_domain="p450 (E-value: 1e-17, bitscore: 58.4,
                     seeds: 50, tool: rule-based-clusters)"
                     /source="GlimmerHMM"
                     /transl_table=1
                     /translation="MERIYFCQLWSCHRNVKRKAWFDKDPSVYLPRQNGAPSIVDANEQ
                     DHARFRRLLAHAFSEKALREQEGILLKYVDLLVTKLSEQIESPSRGVLDMSEWTNAMTF
                     DIIGDLTFGRPFDCLENGKLHPWVELLPDAARTMTYLLALKHAPSPVFKAVVAAITPFL
                     AARTFTNEKISLRLAEKTERSDFITPILKANDEKEPELFAPERWLEDARFANDDRAASQ
                     PFSIGGRNCLGKNLAYAEMRLTLAKLAMNFDFELLPQSNSWINQKLFTFWEKPPLMVRV
                     LRIKD"
     PFAM_domain     complement(join(10211..10310,10365..10476,10846))
                     /aSDomain="p450"
                     /aSTool="clusterhmmer"
                     /database="32.0"
                     /db_xref="PF00067.22"
                     /db_xref="GO:0005506"
                     /db_xref="GO:0016705"
                     /db_xref="GO:0020037"
                     /db_xref="GO:0055114"
                     /description="Cytochrome P450"
                     /detection="hmmscan"
                     /domain_id="clusterhmmer_input.path1.gene8_0007"
                     /evalue="5.40E-16"
                     /gene_ontologies="GO:0005506: iron ion binding"
                     /gene_ontologies="GO:0016705: oxidoreductase activity,
                     acting on paired donors, with incorporation or reduction of
                     molecular oxygen"
                     /gene_ontologies="GO:0020037: heme binding"
                     /gene_ontologies="GO:0055114: oxidation-reduction process"
                     /label="input.path1.gene8"
                     /locus_tag="input.path1.gene8"
                     /protein_end="268"
                     /protein_start="197"
                     /score="58.4"
                     /tool="antismash"
                     /translation="EPELFAPERWLEDARFANDDRAASQPFSIGGRNCLGKNLAYAEMR
                     LTLAKLAMNFDFELLPQSNSWINQKL"
     PFAM_domain     complement(join(10856..10938,10951..11164,11218..11385,
                     11430..11456))
                     /aSDomain="p450"
                     /aSTool="clusterhmmer"
                     /database="32.0"
                     /db_xref="PF00067.22"
                     /db_xref="GO:0005506"
                     /db_xref="GO:0016705"
                     /db_xref="GO:0020037"
                     /db_xref="GO:0055114"
                     /description="Cytochrome P450"
                     /detection="hmmscan"
                     /domain_id="clusterhmmer_input.path1.gene8_0006"
                     /evalue="4.20E-11"
                     /gene_ontologies="GO:0005506: iron ion binding"
                     /gene_ontologies="GO:0016705: oxidoreductase activity,
                     acting on paired donors, with incorporation or reduction of
                     molecular oxygen"
                     /gene_ontologies="GO:0020037: heme binding"
                     /gene_ontologies="GO:0055114: oxidation-reduction process"
                     /label="input.path1.gene8"
                     /locus_tag="input.path1.gene8"
                     /protein_end="194"
                     /protein_start="30"
                     /score="42.3"
                     /tool="antismash"
                     /translation="PRQNGAPSIVDANEQDHARFRRLLAHAFSEKALREQEGILLKYVD
                     LLVTKLSEQIESPSRGVLDMSEWTNAMTFDIIGDLTFGRPFDCLENGKLHPWVELLPDA
                     ARTMTYLLALKHAPSPVFKAVVAAITPFLAARTFTNEKISLRLAEKTERSDFITPILKA
                     N"
     CDS             complement(join(14365..14790,14847..14989,15041..15085,
                     15284..15551,16407..17156,17204..17329))
                     /Name="input.path1.gene9"
                     /gene="input.path1.gene9"
                     /gene_functions="biosynthetic-additional
                     (rule-based-clusters) p450"
                     /gene_functions="biosynthetic-additional
                     (rule-based-clusters) Peptidase_S9"
                     /gene_functions="biosynthetic-additional (smcogs)
                     SMCOG1034:cytochrome P450 (Score: 102.8; E-value: 3.5e-31)"
                     /gene_kind="biosynthetic-additional"
                     /sec_met_domain="p450 (E-value: 2e-10, bitscore: 34.4,
                     seeds: 50, tool: rule-based-clusters)"
                     /sec_met_domain="Peptidase_S9 (E-value: 1.3e-06, bitscore:
                     22.4, seeds: 64, tool: rule-based-clusters)"
                     /source="GlimmerHMM"
                     /transl_table=1
                     /translation="MPSAVIPPHHEDVEFKTIDGLILRGWLYPAASKGPAVIMTPGFNC
                     VKEMLLPEVAEAFQRADITALIYDPRSIGLSDGFPRNEIDPMKQVEDYSDALTWLSKQA
                     IVDPTRIAFWGMSFSGSVAACAAALDKRAKCLIMICPFVKFYTDEKRRKVLAKAMADRA
                     SQAKGNAAFSVVPFTSNGDNPAGMAAGGGLEAYEFMTNVKQRGALNFENRTTIQSYYKI
                     AMWQPWGLMDYINPTPVHMIIPGQDIISKTADQQEVFDAFRGPKTLSFAPEKRHLDVLS
                     GDGAEKLMAEQISQARTKLELSVLLPVCDFTPNMASPALHQVGRVFGSGIPFVSSNSTV
                     SESLPIVSLRSFYQDGIVSWASLYTFLAVWIGYCITGAIYRCGQYYKKIGELHEKYGPV
                     VRINPHEIHCNDPEFIDNIYAGSSRKTDKYRFTGRKTLTKQSMVATIAHDVHRKRRGAM
                     ANFFSKQNVKAVEPKIRRSLDKLLARMEQASKTGEIMPMMYVMKAATSDIITDYAFGKS
                     TNFMDREDYNMPFFQGIELTFLVSPALMHFPWLGPLMEALPLPLVRKIMPGVGDMYKLR
                     EVQSQTVFV"
     PFAM_domain     complement(join(14464..14790,14847..14989,15041..15083))
                     /aSDomain="p450"
                     /aSTool="clusterhmmer"
                     /database="32.0"
                     /db_xref="PF00067.22"
                     /db_xref="GO:0005506"
                     /db_xref="GO:0016705"
                     /db_xref="GO:0020037"
                     /db_xref="GO:0055114"
                     /description="Cytochrome P450"
                     /detection="hmmscan"
                     /domain_id="clusterhmmer_input.path1.gene9_0009"
                     /evalue="1.00E-08"
                     /gene_ontologies="GO:0005506: iron ion binding"
                     /gene_ontologies="GO:0016705: oxidoreductase activity,
                     acting on paired donors, with incorporation or reduction of
                     molecular oxygen"
                     /gene_ontologies="GO:0020037: heme binding"
                     /gene_ontologies="GO:0055114: oxidation-reduction process"
                     /label="input.path1.gene9"
                     /locus_tag="input.path1.gene9"
                     /protein_end="553"
                     /protein_start="382"
                     /score="34.4"
                     /tool="antismash"
                     /translation="GQYYKKIGELHEKYGPVVRINPHEIHCNDPEFIDNIYAGSSRKTD
                     KYRFTGRKTLTKQSMVATIAHDVHRKRRGAMANFFSKQNVKAVEPKIRRSLDKLLARME
                     QASKTGEIMPMMYVMKAATSDIITDYAFGKSTNFMDREDYNMPFFQGIELTFLVSPALM
                     HFPWLGPL"
     PFAM_domain     complement(16836..17087)
                     /aSDomain="Peptidase_S15"
                     /aSTool="clusterhmmer"
                     /database="32.0"
                     /db_xref="PF02129.18"
                     /db_xref="GO:0016787"
                     /description="X-Pro dipeptidyl-peptidase (S15 family)"
                     /detection="hmmscan"
                     /domain_id="clusterhmmer_input.path1.gene9_0008"
                     /evalue="1.60E-06"
                     /gene_ontologies="GO:0016787: hydrolase activity"
                     /label="input.path1.gene9"
                     /locus_tag="input.path1.gene9"
                     /protein_end="149"
                     /protein_start="65"
                     /score="28.0"
                     /tool="antismash"
                     /translation="LIYDPRSIGLSDGFPRNEIDPMKQVEDYSDALTWLSKQAIVDPTR
                     IAFWGMSFSGSVAACAAALDKRAKCLIMICPFVKFYTDE"
     CDS             join(18514..18727,18778..18895,18945..19061,19112..19257,
                     19387..19491,19927..20138,20199..24370,24576..24897,
                     24952..25544,25568..25586)
                     /NRPS_PKS="Domain: PKS_KS(Iterative-KS) (12-235). E-value:
                     7.6e-68. Score: 221.0. Matches aSDomain:
                     nrpspksdomains_input.path1.gene10_PKS_KS.1"
                     /NRPS_PKS="Domain: PKS_AT (295-607). E-value: 5.6e-86.
                     Score: 280.3. Matches aSDomain:
                     nrpspksdomains_input.path1.gene10_PKS_AT.1"
                     /NRPS_PKS="Domain: PKS_DH (682-856). E-value: 3.2e-22.
                     Score: 71.4. Matches aSDomain:
                     nrpspksdomains_input.path1.gene10_PKS_DH.1"
                     /NRPS_PKS="Domain: PKS_ER (1426-1696). E-value: 4.5e-104.
                     Score: 339.7. Matches aSDomain:
                     nrpspksdomains_input.path1.gene10_PKS_ER.1"
                     /NRPS_PKS="Domain: PKS_KR (1713-1891). E-value: 2.5e-48.
                     Score: 156.2. Matches aSDomain:
                     nrpspksdomains_input.path1.gene10_PKS_KR.1"
                     /NRPS_PKS="type: Type I Iterative PKS"
                     /Name="input.path1.gene10"
                     /gene="input.path1.gene10"
                     /gene_functions="biosynthetic (rule-based-clusters) T1PKS:
                     itr_KS"
                     /gene_functions="biosynthetic (rule-based-clusters) T1PKS:
                     PKS_AT"
                     /gene_functions="biosynthetic (rule-based-clusters) T1PKS:
                     tra_KS"
                     /gene_functions="biosynthetic (rule-based-clusters) T1PKS:
                     PKS_KS"
                     /gene_functions="biosynthetic (rule-based-clusters) T1PKS:
                     mod_KS"
                     /gene_functions="biosynthetic (rule-based-clusters) T1PKS:
                     hyb_KS"
                     /gene_functions="biosynthetic-additional
                     (rule-based-clusters) adh_short"
                     /gene_functions="biosynthetic-additional (smcogs)
                     SMCOG1022:Beta-ketoacyl synthase (Score: 82.5; E-value:
                     5.2e-25)"
                     /gene_kind="biosynthetic"
                     /sec_met_domain="PKS_KS (E-value: 5e-67, bitscore: 221.0,
                     seeds: 2284, tool: rule-based-clusters)"
                     /sec_met_domain="PKS_AT (E-value: 3.7e-85, bitscore: 280.3,
                     seeds: 1682, tool: rule-based-clusters)"
                     /sec_met_domain="mod_KS (E-value: 5e-51, bitscore: 168.2,
                     seeds: 217, tool: rule-based-clusters)"
                     /sec_met_domain="hyb_KS (E-value: 4.6e-55, bitscore: 181.5,
                     seeds: 33, tool: rule-based-clusters)"
                     /sec_met_domain="itr_KS (E-value: 7.7e-68, bitscore: 223.6,
                     seeds: 96, tool: rule-based-clusters)"
                     /sec_met_domain="tra_KS (E-value: 9.8e-57, bitscore: 187.0,
                     seeds: 44, tool: rule-based-clusters)"
                     /sec_met_domain="adh_short (E-value: 2.1e-40, bitscore:
                     133.0, seeds: 230, tool: rule-based-clusters)"
                     /source="GlimmerHMM"
                     /transl_table=1
                     /translation="MRPPGGMFLGDVDLKTFDAPFFEISRAEAVSMDPNQRQLLEVVYE
                     GLENAGLPLHAIDSKPVGCFVASYASDYHDMQSRDPIDRPPSIEVGIGRSILSNRISHF
                     LNIKGPSVTVDTACSGSLVGLDMACRYLQTGEVEAAIVAASNLYLSPEHVMDTGPIGQA
                     HSPSGRCHTFDAKADGYIKAEAVNAIILKRLDDAIRLTGFAETSYLECHGTGTPAGDPL
                     EVNGVSSVFASKALDRHMSNLEVRVKLRDLAYTLSERRSHHFHRGYIVARGSEIDAKSL
                     VQGKKTDEKPRIGFVFTGQGAQWAQMGKGVVELFPNDAKPLLERLDRVLQSLPTPPDWS
                     LLRELTEKRTSEHLRLPEFSQPLVTALQLVLVQVLRRWNIEPECVVGHSSGEIAAAYTA
                     GYLSEEDAIKTAFYRGQSAKNCRRDGQTSVGMLAVGLGPDAVSPYLEGVEEDVQIACYN
                     SPGSVTLSGLVPRLGELKGKLVADGHFARLLLVDLAYHSKFMADIGQDYEQLLNDEVSF
                     TSAGTGNIKMFSSVFGQQLDRSTDALYWKTNMVSPVRFSEACREMLSGREGANFLIEVG
                     PSGALAGPVSQIKDSMGSEGRNVAYAAGLTRGADSVVSMFTLAGKLFVAGAPVNFAEVN
                     SEQSEDGDSQSPPSIIVDLPNYVWNHTNEYWHESQASKDWRFRDFPEHDLLGSKVLASP
                     WDSPSFRKTLLLDRVPWLRDHNMGGDIIFPASGYISMAIEAIYQKTIKQQLQPEGTVST
                     SLQYRLRNVKFDKALVLEEGVIANILLTLNPLAGTRDTWNEFQVSSANGETSLVHCTGL
                     VRVDTSPAPAPSSDDLSPLVHPAPAHLWYKAQSEVGYGFGPSFQRTLRVETLAGKRRSR
                     CITTLEEPQSAHTPQSSYPMHPASIDGCFQTVTPSLWSGERPSINAVLVPATVNDLIIY
                     PKVDSAKEGLSVATSHYNGRGRIEESKNFHSNCTVFDPQSSQPLLKMQGLHYHKLDTGL
                     DVHRKHTYNRTVWRPDITFLSQDQLYALAHKSANSDLQSFIDLVAHKKPSVKVLEMSCV
                     AGDSSSLWFAAGDASLRSGYEQYSYTSPDAKALLTAQEAFQAYRGTSFDLVDVSKNVPL
                     PGSDYDFVIAKVPQLNHDVASNIARSIQPDLAPGAILLLLEVSADSSLLTPASSSESDN
                     GSGSSVVLVSDPNSPTSSDDGSIDSALSGAGFDGILRLPEEWAPNAYFATVPAETMDDA
                     ASRQVNIVHLSSRRRLSDGLKNVLGQANWEVVEHVYPYEQIQPKSIVLVLEESSSPLLK
                     SISERQWESVRSLTLQGCHLLWVSEGSQISITHPDNALVHGMFRTIRAEDRAADLVTLD
                     VEYGQGPSTHLAIERLLRRFTTTRSKTLIDSEFAERGSILHISRIVPDELVNAAKDNED
                     IGGEPVTRELREIEGIAKLQTERIGTLDSLCYSQQSLEDEPMLDFHIEVDIKAAGLNFK
                     DVAVTMGIVPENEHLLGLEGAGIVRRVGKGASKFSVGDRVAILKNGTFANRIQCPIERA
                     HHIPDTMSFVDAATVPLVYLTSLYSLFDIGGLKKGQSVLIHSASGGVGLSAIQLAQWAG
                     AEIYVTVGTQEKRDFLHQNYGIPYDRMFSSRTTAFGAEILAATEGKGIDVILNSLTGEL
                     LDESWRICADGGHMVEIGKKDIVDRNFLSMEPFDRNCSYRGVDFSYSKQIKDTLIQDIA
                     VPIRPPRRTVKLDPDTSYAIVGGLKGLCGSLAIYLAKHGAKNIVAMSRSGCSDDRSQNI
                     IANCRSLGCTVEDAKVDVTDFAQVKSALQKAKYPVGGIIQGAMVLRDKPYEMMTVNDFH
                     TTLSNKVDGTWNLHNASLELKRPLKFFTLLSSISGVIGQKGQANYAAANVFLDAFATYR
                     LSRGLPANSVNLGVIEDVGYVAEQGGMQAHFDDKQWIGINERVLHKILGLSILQQTDAI
                     NPASVSQIITGIPVPQPANSELIYDARFAPLFRPESDGENKASAASSAEKDVQALLLLR
                     SSGADAPTGRIQV"
     aSDomain        join(18550..18727,18778..18895,18945..19061,19112..19257,
                     19387..19491,19927..19931)
                     /ASF="found active site cysteine: True, scaffold matched
                     GSSS: False"
                     /aSDomain="PKS_KS"
                     /aSTool="nrps_pks_domains"
                     /database="nrpspksdomains.hmm"
                     /detection="hmmscan"
                     /domain_id="nrpspksdomains_input.path1.gene10_PKS_KS.1"
                     /evalue="7.60E-68"
                     /label="input.path1.gene10_PKS_KS.1"
                     /locus_tag="input.path1.gene10"
                     /protein_end="235"
                     /protein_start="12"
                     /score="221.0"
                     /tool="antismash"
                     /translation="DLKTFDAPFFEISRAEAVSMDPNQRQLLEVVYEGLENAGLPLHAI
                     DSKPVGCFVASYASDYHDMQSRDPIDRPPSIEVGIGRSILSNRISHFLNIKGPSVTVDT
                     ACSGSLVGLDMACRYLQTGEVEAAIVAASNLYLSPEHVMDTGPIGQAHSPSGRCHTFDA
                     KADGYIKAEAVNAIILKRLDDAIRLTGFAETSYLECHGTGTPAGDPLEVNGVSSVFASK
                     A"
     aSModule        18550..25218
                     /domains="nrpspksdomains_input.path1.gene10_PKS_KS.1"
                     /domains="nrpspksdomains_input.path1.gene10_PKS_AT.1"
                     /domains="nrpspksdomains_input.path1.gene10_PKS_DH.1"
                     /domains="nrpspksdomains_input.path1.gene10_PKS_ER.1"
                     /domains="nrpspksdomains_input.path1.gene10_PKS_KR.1"
                     /incomplete
                     /iterative
                     /locus_tags="input.path1.gene10"
                     /tool="antismash"
                     /type="pks"
     PFAM_domain     join(18553..18727,18778..18895,18945..19061,19112..19253)
                     /aSDomain="ketoacyl-synt"
                     /aSTool="clusterhmmer"
                     /database="32.0"
                     /db_xref="PF00109.26"
                     /description="Beta-ketoacyl synthase, N-terminal domain"
                     /detection="hmmscan"
                     /domain_id="clusterhmmer_input.path1.gene10_0010"
                     /evalue="1.00E-49"
                     /label="input.path1.gene10"
                     /locus_tag="input.path1.gene10"
                     /protein_end="197"
                     /protein_start="13"
                     /score="169.4"
                     /tool="antismash"
                     /translation="LKTFDAPFFEISRAEAVSMDPNQRQLLEVVYEGLENAGLPLHAID
                     SKPVGCFVASYASDYHDMQSRDPIDRPPSIEVGIGRSILSNRISHFLNIKGPSVTVDTA
                     CSGSLVGLDMACRYLQTGEVEAAIVAASNLYLSPEHVMDTGPIGQAHSPSGRCHTFDAK
                     ADGYIKAEAVNAIILKRLDDA"
     CDS_motif       join(18888..18895,18945..18981)
                     /aSTool="nrps_pks_domains"
                     /database="abmotifs"
                     /detection="hmmscan"
                     /domain_id="nrpspksmotif_input.path1.gene10_0001"
                     /evalue="6.90E-06"
                     /label="PKSI-KS_m3"
                     /locus_tag="input.path1.gene10"
                     /protein_end="123"
                     /protein_start="108"
                     /score="18.1"
                     /tool="antismash"
                     /translation="GPSVTVDTACSGSLV"
     PFAM_domain     join(19404..19491,19927..19934)
                     /aSDomain="Ketoacyl-synt_C"
                     /aSTool="clusterhmmer"
                     /database="32.0"
                     /db_xref="PF02801.22"
                     /description="Beta-ketoacyl synthase, C-terminal domain"
                     /detection="hmmscan"
                     /domain_id="clusterhmmer_input.path1.gene10_0011"
                     /evalue="1.50E-06"
                     /label="input.path1.gene10"
                     /locus_tag="input.path1.gene10"
                     /protein_end="236"
                     /protein_start="204"
                     /score="28.2"
                     /tool="antismash"
                     /translation="ETSYLECHGTGTPAGDPLEVNGVSSVFASKAL"
     CDS_motif       19413..19460
                     /aSTool="nrps_pks_domains"
                     /database="abmotifs"
                     /detection="hmmscan"
                     /domain_id="nrpspksmotif_input.path1.gene10_0002"
                     /evalue="1.00E-03"
                     /label="PKSI-KS_m5"
                     /locus_tag="input.path1.gene10"
                     /protein_end="223"
                     /protein_start="207"
                     /score="11.5"
                     /tool="antismash"
                     /translation="YLECHGTGTPAGDPLE"
     CDS_motif       join(20109..20138,20199..20216)
                     /aSTool="nrps_pks_domains"
                     /database="abmotifs"
                     /detection="hmmscan"
                     /domain_id="nrpspksmotif_input.path1.gene10_0003"
                     /evalue="6.60E-05"
                     /label="PKSI-AT-mM_m1"
                     /locus_tag="input.path1.gene10"
                     /protein_end="310"
                     /protein_start="294"
                     /score="15.5"
                     /tool="antismash"
                     /translation="FVFTGQGAQWAQMGKG"
     PFAM_domain     join(20109..20138,20199..21164)
                     /aSDomain="Acyl_transf_1"
                     /aSTool="clusterhmmer"
                     /database="32.0"
                     /db_xref="PF00698.21"
                     /description="Acyl transferase domain"
                     /detection="hmmscan"
                     /domain_id="clusterhmmer_input.path1.gene10_0012"
                     /evalue="3.70E-40"
                     /label="input.path1.gene10"
                     /locus_tag="input.path1.gene10"
                     /protein_end="626"
                     /protein_start="294"
                     /score="138.4"
                     /tool="antismash"
                     /translation="FVFTGQGAQWAQMGKGVVELFPNDAKPLLERLDRVLQSLPTPPDW
                     SLLRELTEKRTSEHLRLPEFSQPLVTALQLVLVQVLRRWNIEPECVVGHSSGEIAAAYT
                     AGYLSEEDAIKTAFYRGQSAKNCRRDGQTSVGMLAVGLGPDAVSPYLEGVEEDVQIACY
                     NSPGSVTLSGLVPRLGELKGKLVADGHFARLLLVDLAYHSKFMADIGQDYEQLLNDEVS
                     FTSAGTGNIKMFSSVFGQQLDRSTDALYWKTNMVSPVRFSEACREMLSGREGANFLIEV
                     GPSGALAGPVSQIKDSMGSEGRNVAYAAGLTRGADSVVSMFTLAGKLFVAG"
     aSDomain        join(20112..20138,20199..21107)
                     /ASF="Neither malonyl-CoA or methylmalonyl-CoA specific"
                     /ASF="found active site serine: True, scaffold matched
                     GHGE: True"
                     /aSDomain="PKS_AT"
                     /aSTool="nrps_pks_domains"
                     /database="nrpspksdomains.hmm"
                     /detection="hmmscan"
                     /domain_id="nrpspksdomains_input.path1.gene10_PKS_AT.1"
                     /evalue="5.60E-86"
                     /label="input.path1.gene10_PKS_AT.1"
                     /locus_tag="input.path1.gene10"
                     /protein_end="607"
                     /protein_start="295"
                     /score="280.3"
                     /specificity="consensus: pk"
                     /specificity="PKS signature: Malonyl-CoA"
                     /specificity="Minowa: mmal"
                     /tool="antismash"
                     /translation="VFTGQGAQWAQMGKGVVELFPNDAKPLLERLDRVLQSLPTPPDWS
                     LLRELTEKRTSEHLRLPEFSQPLVTALQLVLVQVLRRWNIEPECVVGHSSGEIAAAYTA
                     GYLSEEDAIKTAFYRGQSAKNCRRDGQTSVGMLAVGLGPDAVSPYLEGVEEDVQIACYN
                     SPGSVTLSGLVPRLGELKGKLVADGHFARLLLVDLAYHSKFMADIGQDYEQLLNDEVSF
                     TSAGTGNIKMFSSVFGQQLDRSTDALYWKTNMVSPVRFSEACREMLSGREGANFLIEVG
                     PSGALAGPVSQIKDSMGSEGRNVAYAAGLTR"
     CDS_motif       20424..20516
                     /aSTool="nrps_pks_domains"
                     /database="abmotifs"
                     /detection="hmmscan"
                     /domain_id="nrpspksmotif_input.path1.gene10_0004"
                     /evalue="3.80E-12"
                     /label="PKSI-AT-mM_m3"
                     /locus_tag="input.path1.gene10"
                     /protein_end="410"
                     /protein_start="379"
                     /score="38.5"
                     /tool="antismash"
                     /translation="IEPECVVGHSSGEIAAAYTAGYLSEEDAIKT"
     aSDomain        21333..21854
                     /ASF="catalytic triad H,G,P found: False"
                     /aSDomain="PKS_DH"
                     /aSTool="nrps_pks_domains"
                     /database="nrpspksdomains.hmm"
                     /detection="hmmscan"
                     /domain_id="nrpspksdomains_input.path1.gene10_PKS_DH.1"
                     /evalue="3.20E-22"
                     /label="input.path1.gene10_PKS_DH.1"
                     /locus_tag="input.path1.gene10"
                     /protein_end="856"
                     /protein_start="682"
                     /score="71.4"
                     /tool="antismash"
                     /translation="HDLLGSKVLASPWDSPSFRKTLLLDRVPWLRDHNMGGDIIFPASG
                     YISMAIEAIYQKTIKQQLQPEGTVSTSLQYRLRNVKFDKALVLEEGVIANILLTLNPLA
                     GTRDTWNEFQVSSANGETSLVHCTGLVRVDTSPAPAPSSDDLSPLVHPAPAHLWYKAQS
                     EVGYGFGPSFQ"
     PFAM_domain     21333..22244
                     /aSDomain="PS-DH"
                     /aSTool="clusterhmmer"
                     /database="32.0"
                     /db_xref="PF14765.6"
                     /description="Polyketide synthase dehydratase"
                     /detection="hmmscan"
                     /domain_id="clusterhmmer_input.path1.gene10_0013"
                     /evalue="1.10E-53"
                     /label="input.path1.gene10"
                     /locus_tag="input.path1.gene10"
                     /protein_end="986"
                     /protein_start="682"
                     /score="182.4"
                     /tool="antismash"
                     /translation="HDLLGSKVLASPWDSPSFRKTLLLDRVPWLRDHNMGGDIIFPASG
                     YISMAIEAIYQKTIKQQLQPEGTVSTSLQYRLRNVKFDKALVLEEGVIANILLTLNPLA
                     GTRDTWNEFQVSSANGETSLVHCTGLVRVDTSPAPAPSSDDLSPLVHPAPAHLWYKAQS
                     EVGYGFGPSFQRTLRVETLAGKRRSRCITTLEEPQSAHTPQSSYPMHPASIDGCFQTVT
                     PSLWSGERPSINAVLVPATVNDLIIYPKVDSAKEGLSVATSHYNGRGRIEESKNFHSNC
                     TVFDPQSSQPLLKMQGLHYHKLD"
     CDS_motif       21417..21494
                     /aSTool="nrps_pks_domains"
                     /database="abmotifs"
                     /detection="hmmscan"
                     /domain_id="nrpspksmotif_input.path1.gene10_0005"
                     /evalue="2.80E-11"
                     /label="PKSI-DH_m2"
                     /locus_tag="input.path1.gene10"
                     /protein_end="736"
                     /protein_start="710"
                     /score="35.8"
                     /tool="antismash"
                     /translation="WLRDHNMGGDIIFPASGYISMAIEAI"
     aSDomain        join(23565..24370,24576..24579)
                     /ASF="ER configuration inconclusive"
                     /aSDomain="PKS_ER"
                     /aSTool="nrps_pks_domains"
                     /database="nrpspksdomains.hmm"
                     /detection="hmmscan"
                     /domain_id="nrpspksdomains_input.path1.gene10_PKS_ER.1"
                     /evalue="4.50E-104"
                     /label="input.path1.gene10_PKS_ER.1"
                     /locus_tag="input.path1.gene10"
                     /protein_end="1696"
                     /protein_start="1426"
                     /score="339.7"
                     /tool="antismash"
                     /translation="GTLDSLCYSQQSLEDEPMLDFHIEVDIKAAGLNFKDVAVTMGIVP
                     ENEHLLGLEGAGIVRRVGKGASKFSVGDRVAILKNGTFANRIQCPIERAHHIPDTMSFV
                     DAATVPLVYLTSLYSLFDIGGLKKGQSVLIHSASGGVGLSAIQLAQWAGAEIYVTVGTQ
                     EKRDFLHQNYGIPYDRMFSSRTTAFGAEILAATEGKGIDVILNSLTGELLDESWRICAD
                     GGHMVEIGKKDIVDRNFLSMEPFDRNCSYRGVDFSYSKQIKDTLIQDI"
     PFAM_domain     23631..23804
                     /aSDomain="ADH_N"
                     /aSTool="clusterhmmer"
                     /database="32.0"
                     /db_xref="PF08240.12"
                     /db_xref="GO:0055114"
                     /description="Alcohol dehydrogenase GroES-like domain"
                     /detection="hmmscan"
                     /domain_id="clusterhmmer_input.path1.gene10_0014"
                     /evalue="1.50E-05"
                     /gene_ontologies="GO:0055114: oxidation-reduction process"
                     /label="input.path1.gene10"
                     /locus_tag="input.path1.gene10"
                     /protein_end="1506"
                     /protein_start="1448"
                     /score="24.8"
                     /tool="antismash"
                     /translation="IEVDIKAAGLNFKDVAVTMGIVPENEHLLGLEGAGIVRRVGKGAS
                     KFSVGDRVAILKN"
     CDS_motif       23655..23690
                     /aSTool="nrps_pks_domains"
                     /database="abmotifs"
                     /detection="hmmscan"
                     /domain_id="nrpspksmotif_input.path1.gene10_0006"
                     /evalue="8.80E-04"
                     /label="PKSI-ER_m1"
                     /locus_tag="input.path1.gene10"
                     /protein_end="1468"
                     /protein_start="1456"
                     /score="12.3"
                     /tool="antismash"
                     /translation="GLNFKDVAVTMG"
     CDS_motif       23715..23753
                     /aSTool="nrps_pks_domains"
                     /database="abmotifs"
                     /detection="hmmscan"
                     /domain_id="nrpspksmotif_input.path1.gene10_0007"
                     /evalue="2.00E-03"
                     /label="PKSI-ER_m2"
                     /locus_tag="input.path1.gene10"
                     /protein_end="1489"
                     /protein_start="1476"
                     /score="11.1"
                     /tool="antismash"
                     /translation="LGLEGAGIVRRVG"
     CDS_motif       23880..23924
                     /aSTool="nrps_pks_domains"
                     /database="abmotifs"
                     /detection="hmmscan"
                     /domain_id="nrpspksmotif_input.path1.gene10_0008"
                     /evalue="7.60E-04"
                     /label="PKSI-ER_m4"
                     /locus_tag="input.path1.gene10"
                     /protein_end="1546"
                     /protein_start="1531"
                     /score="13.0"
                     /tool="antismash"
                     /translation="AATVPLVYLTSLYSL"
     CDS_motif       23949..24011
                     /aSTool="nrps_pks_domains"
                     /database="abmotifs"
                     /detection="hmmscan"
                     /domain_id="nrpspksmotif_input.path1.gene10_0009"
                     /evalue="7.60E-10"
                     /label="PKSI-ER_m5"
                     /locus_tag="input.path1.gene10"
                     /protein_end="1575"
                     /protein_start="1554"
                     /score="31.0"
                     /tool="antismash"
                     /translation="GQSVLIHSASGGVGLSAIQLA"
     PFAM_domain     23982..24356
                     /aSDomain="ADH_zinc_N"
                     /aSTool="clusterhmmer"
                     /database="32.0"
                     /db_xref="PF00107.26"
                     /db_xref="GO:0055114"
                     /description="Zinc-binding dehydrogenase"
                     /detection="hmmscan"
                     /domain_id="clusterhmmer_input.path1.gene10_0015"
                     /evalue="1.30E-15"
                     /gene_ontologies="GO:0055114: oxidation-reduction process"
                     /label="input.path1.gene10"
                     /locus_tag="input.path1.gene10"
                     /protein_end="1690"
                     /protein_start="1565"
                     /score="57.5"
                     /tool="antismash"
                     /translation="GVGLSAIQLAQWAGAEIYVTVGTQEKRDFLHQNYGIPYDRMFSSR
                     TTAFGAEILAATEGKGIDVILNSLTGELLDESWRICADGGHMVEIGKKDIVDRNFLSME
                     PFDRNCSYRGVDFSYSKQIKD"
     CDS_motif       24021..24071
                     /aSTool="nrps_pks_domains"
                     /database="abmotifs"
                     /detection="hmmscan"
                     /domain_id="nrpspksmotif_input.path1.gene10_0010"
                     /evalue="1.00E-07"
                     /label="PKSI-ER_m6"
                     /locus_tag="input.path1.gene10"
                     /protein_end="1595"
                     /protein_start="1578"
                     /score="24.3"
                     /tool="antismash"
                     /translation="GAEIYVTVGTQEKRDFL"
     CDS_motif       24150..24188
                     /aSTool="nrps_pks_domains"
                     /database="abmotifs"
                     /detection="hmmscan"
                     /domain_id="nrpspksmotif_input.path1.gene10_0011"
                     /evalue="3.00E-04"
                     /label="PKSI-ER_m7"
                     /locus_tag="input.path1.gene10"
                     /protein_end="1634"
                     /protein_start="1621"
                     /score="13.4"
                     /tool="antismash"
                     /translation="TEGKGIDVILNSL"
     CDS_motif       24631..24729
                     /aSTool="nrps_pks_domains"
                     /database="abmotifs"
                     /detection="hmmscan"
                     /domain_id="nrpspksmotif_input.path1.gene10_0012"
                     /evalue="5.80E-11"
                     /label="PKSI-KR_m1"
                     /locus_tag="input.path1.gene10"
                     /protein_end="1746"
                     /protein_start="1713"
                     /score="35.0"
                     /tool="antismash"
                     /translation="SYAIVGGLKGLCGSLAIYLAKHGAKNIVAMSRS"
     PFAM_domain     join(24631..24897,24952..25215)
                     /aSDomain="KR"
                     /aSTool="clusterhmmer"
                     /database="32.0"
                     /db_xref="PF08659.10"
                     /description="KR domain"
                     /detection="hmmscan"
                     /domain_id="clusterhmmer_input.path1.gene10_0016"
                     /evalue="1.50E-54"
                     /label="input.path1.gene10"
                     /locus_tag="input.path1.gene10"
                     /protein_end="1890"
                     /protein_start="1713"
                     /score="184.7"
                     /tool="antismash"
                     /translation="SYAIVGGLKGLCGSLAIYLAKHGAKNIVAMSRSGCSDDRSQNIIA
                     NCRSLGCTVEDAKVDVTDFAQVKSALQKAKYPVGGIIQGAMVLRDKPYEMMTVNDFHTT
                     LSNKVDGTWNLHNASLELKRPLKFFTLLSSISGVIGQKGQANYAAANVFLDAFATYRLS
                     RGLPANSVNLGVIE"
     aSDomain        join(24631..24897,24952..25218)
                     /ASF="KR domain putatively catalyzing D-configuration
                     product formation"
                     /ASF="catalytic triad S,Y,N found: True"
                     /aSDomain="PKS_KR"
                     /aSTool="nrps_pks_domains"
                     /database="nrpspksdomains.hmm"
                     /detection="hmmscan"
                     /domain_id="nrpspksdomains_input.path1.gene10_PKS_KR.1"
                     /evalue="2.50E-48"
                     /label="input.path1.gene10_PKS_KR.1"
                     /locus_tag="input.path1.gene10"
                     /protein_end="1891"
                     /protein_start="1713"
                     /score="156.2"
                     /specificity="KR activity: active"
                     /specificity="KR stereochemistry: (unknown)"
                     /tool="antismash"
                     /translation="SYAIVGGLKGLCGSLAIYLAKHGAKNIVAMSRSGCSDDRSQNIIA
                     NCRSLGCTVEDAKVDVTDFAQVKSALQKAKYPVGGIIQGAMVLRDKPYEMMTVNDFHTT
                     LSNKVDGTWNLHNASLELKRPLKFFTLLSSISGVIGQKGQANYAAANVFLDAFATYRLS
                     RGLPANSVNLGVIED"
     CDS_motif       25006..25032
                     /aSTool="nrps_pks_domains"
                     /database="abmotifs"
                     /detection="hmmscan"
                     /domain_id="nrpspksmotif_input.path1.gene10_0013"
                     /evalue="6.20E-03"
                     /label="PKSI-KR_m3"
                     /locus_tag="input.path1.gene10"
                     /protein_end="1829"
                     /protein_start="1820"
                     /score="10.1"
                     /tool="antismash"
                     /translation="KVDGTWNLH"
     CDS_motif       25060..25167
                     /aSTool="nrps_pks_domains"
                     /database="abmotifs"
                     /detection="hmmscan"
                     /domain_id="nrpspksmotif_input.path1.gene10_0014"
                     /evalue="1.10E-19"
                     /label="PKSI-KR_m4"
                     /locus_tag="input.path1.gene10"
                     /protein_end="1874"
                     /protein_start="1838"
                     /score="62.9"
                     /tool="antismash"
                     /translation="LKFFTLLSSISGVIGQKGQANYAAANVFLDAFATYR"
     CDS             complement(join(26479..26547,26595..27011,27365..27544,
                     27610..27639,27832..27867))
                     /Name="input.path1.gene11"
                     /gene="input.path1.gene11"
                     /phase="0"
                     /source="GlimmerHMM"
                     /transl_table=1
                     /translation="MNQGYMNWRRRSCSSSGSSYWLVIASWPAPNYINPEGRGTVTSNL
                     AYVLSPITFFIYFARLWVRFFLQRNAGVDDWLMVAALTATTIAFFISPLVGCVPLSAYW
                     EQSDVVKIAEGVKFNCNEEGAAMAAAGVVSTVQDVITALLPNFIYWKAQIPFRQKFALM
                     SIFAIAYGAAAFGALRTYSTWYLFYRTYDVSWQLWEIWNWTLLEFHLGVICANAPACKA
                     RKLLTGKNTASKGIADGESIE"
     CDS             join(32052..32181,32241..33471,33729..33753)
                     /Name="input.path1.gene12"
                     /gene="input.path1.gene12"
                     /source="GlimmerHMM"
                     /transl_table=1
                     /translation="MKMRGGGTAKMMDLVPVAMDKVLSAHTDEPQLRTWESYFWGPSST
                     ASMVNLTVTYGSENQKVISDDRFSSLTTSIKCSASFDLITYTFKDEDSYKKIVDNWEWV
                     NKQVFRSFILTTTHSGCQATPDANGRQAFQVNGITWNAGQHQAALKVQAKTFKDATGAS
                     DTTGHSRNTWSMVVDSKGIKPAGQQKRQSLDKTFTIDLGSDFTQNIARVGPFSIDCTKC
                     GTQGNLNFRFQYAPHIFTSSTGSAELDTVGVGASAQITISASGNADPLMKTFELGQIDL
                     PGGFSISGIASFGPKLRVDVGVSLSSVDASGSATFGANLNIPDSVARADLFSSGNSIDG
                     GRFVPHFTPIPFTAMGEATLKGSIGPVVTVFIDASIFSKGASAGLVLSVPTLELDAKGS
                     ANTQGGVCNNPNTKAGVSFALGVGAAIDGFAGLSPPSDQPNRKNLFSTQVNLYSTSEKE
                     EKH"
     CDS             join(39039..39457,39560..39935)
                     /Name="input.path1.gene13"
                     /gene="input.path1.gene13"
                     /source="GlimmerHMM"
                     /transl_table=1
                     /translation="MDNTSYRFDLEESLLPFLENRGILTRKNLDPSLKLIDFKDTANFT
                     ETLYSYYLRLCEVDDFVCYPWAAQVWSGFSLRELKGYVDELMALNRTIPVKYWDGDEVA
                     EDSVSPPKVFRGQTELYNALMSHGIDVYVISAAHEDLTNARKQITAGAYNASANMDLVV
                     GPYLWTPATWFAGKWAAILTYIDPWKRPILAAGDTPGSDTYMHFQGVDVNKGGIHLWIN
                     RKEKSYEELQQLIVENAEGQKENGFQVTADKNWVVVKPEEIL"
     CDS             complement(join(40175..40848,40853..40865,40994..41509))
                     /Name="input.path1.gene14"
                     /gene="input.path1.gene14"
                     /source="GlimmerHMM"
                     /transl_table=1
                     /translation="MSSSEHPLRQAGIYHNLPSFDSSVRGLKAIVCGATGISGYNAIRA
                     LLDTKERWATIYALSRGPFSDGQLALLTDDQRSRLHHISVDLNYSWEEIVAALKRAGVS
                     ADYVFYYAYLSPKRTGKTDMNPTVAEDLMEANVTPFKTFMESLPLAGIKPKRILLQTGG
                     KNYGAHIGRTLGNRAAQSAAMNFFLSFRIYAAVQAHKKEHLIFGGDFASWQFDTPHSTA
                     RLNGYLSEWAVLEERCRNEAFNAQDGGLLSWDRFFHELARWFGIDEVLGPESDDSKYQV
                     IELAGGKDAPLGYGPPLRAIRTYRLAQWAQDKSNKCAWEELMRSSGGKLKQNFFEDDLD
                     MVFLGDFAYLAFGTLSMNKARIFGFSGFVDTLESIFEAFQELHHLGLLPPMKVDAARPL
                     I"
ORIGIN
        1 ttacgagcag aggtgaatgg gcgtgcttga ggggaatctt ttgcagtggc tagcgttcac
       61 gctgattggc tcggcggggt gtgcgggggg agaaacctga taaatatgta tagtatacgt
      121 atatgtatat gtatgtatat acgtagtacg gttgctaata ggtaaggtat agatagcggg
      181 tgcgagtccg tcggtacgaa ctcaacacca taccatacat gggcgtctaa gccaatgggc
      241 tgtgcgcccc gccaccatcc atccttgatc cccaagctcg aacacgagcc acacttgctc
      301 acaacggggc gccaggccgg actttgactt gcacgccctt gctgcccttg gtggggaacg
      361 ggaccaggca gtcataccgg accttgatgt ccttctccca ggtggtgtcg tggagcgcca
      421 gcgtcggcga cgtctgtgta tccgtgccgt cgtacaggtc gtagcggcgg atgatgcccc
      481 cgagcagcac gtagagctcc gagtacgcca ggttgatgcc caggcagatg cgggtgcctt
      541 tggagaagct gatgaggtgc ctgtccagac gggggttctc tatccagcgc tcggggcgga
      601 acgtttccgc gtccttccag tatgcctcgt tgaggttgca tgacgtcgcg tccatggcca
      661 ccggggtgcc ggcggggata acccactttt tcttggtcgc cgggtcgacg tagaccatag
      721 attgctccgt ggcgacgcgg ccctggcgga ccagagcccc gggatgcagg cggatgccct
      781 cctgtatgac agctgttaag tagggcagct gctcgagacg ggccgagctg agcggtgcgt
      841 cggggtcggg aattgcttcg acgagctcgg ctttaagctt cttgtatacg gtaggattcg
      901 cgaggatttg atacgtcaaa gaggacagcg tgtaggcttt tttccatcaa ggtcagctaa
      961 atgggggatg catgccggaa ttcaaggcaa gtcggcttac cggtggtgtc ctgccctgcg
     1021 agcacgagaa gctgagcttc ttggcgaagc cgtgtggtgg acttttccga ggcaggcagg
     1081 tcggcttgca gcaatccgtg gaatacagat tcgtggccgt ctttcttggg ttgtccacgg
     1141 atcgcttcga tctgatcgat ccatcgctaa gggtacatta gcaccaccga cgataaccgc
     1201 tgaatgatcc agttaatcga ggtcactcac tgaatgcatc gaccacaggc tcttgagacc
     1261 tggatacacc catcccatca ccgctggtgg aatcctgtcc atcacgggtc ccagccaaga
     1321 aatataggtc atcttgtacg ccatgtggag gtgatcatcg acggcgtcga agtaagcgac
     1381 attgtaatca ggcagatcca tgtactttgt gctctctccg aacgagaaat aggtgatgat
     1441 atcgcatgtg gcagctttga aggccaagct cgcgtgccat gggtccccgg attttgcagc
     1501 agaatcgagt cgcttcaaga tggcgtttag gctatcgatg acaacggggt ccagtttgcg
     1561 aacattctgc ttggagaaat aagggttgac tgctgcgcgg cgcttgcgat ggagatcatg
     1621 cggttcggtg gcaaccagcg agtccggaac tatgtaggcg agttagttac gctgcgcgct
     1681 ttgtggctgc atgatactca cgtagcaccg cgcgtccttg ccatttggtc ttgtcgcgtt
     1741 tcttgttgct gcctgcataa agctcgtcga tgaaggcagg gtcgttgatg tgtaattcgt
     1801 ggggattgat gcgaaccacc ggacctgtga tggaaggcct agtcagcaaa agtgcacagg
     1861 tcaaaactgg atattgacta gacataccgt atttctcgtg gagcttgtct agtttcttga
     1921 agaattggcc attttgtaca acatcgtagt atgcctggta gccggtagtg aacgcagcca
     1981 atttcggtcc tgggaacttc gcgataggag acaggaacac tgtatttgtc agaatcagat
     2041 gctatttata aacggtatgg gagatacgca cctctgtata caccaagtgc gaaccagtac
     2101 agggcgtaca cggtaagcag gatcccgcta aggcgggcta aaggcttaac agtatcgggt
     2161 acgtcgatgg agatcttgaa attgtccatg atggtcaagt ctcaagtcgg atcgctgttg
     2221 tcttgtcctt ctttgcgccg ggacatgttc gacattatat cgcaacagaa cggatcatgc
     2281 cattgcgagc gttgcagaac tgctcgaaag aagatcatgc agtatactga acagccatgt
     2341 catacagctt gccaacttag cgccgcagtc aaccgttgct tcgagaagga tgtctctcac
     2401 tgatgctctc tactgcattg agaaggacca aagatgtaca gtactttgac atgtcttgcc
     2461 ctattggctg gcctggcggt cttctggaga caggggtgtc agcagctaac cgctttggga
     2521 cactccagtg tcagcgccca ttgtcaacca cgctgaggtt cccttcgcgt gtttgcaaca
     2581 acgcggcgcg ggcgtacagc gtttgtcacc tggcggatcc ctccaggcat gtggttcttt
     2641 gttggtaagc agtgatggag ctcaggacca actcttaaag tgctgccgtt cgtctttccc
     2701 cggatctttt gtcactttcc ttcgagagac aagcattgca attatggctt caaagaccac
     2761 tgttctcatt accggtgcta gccgaggtgc gcagattccc acaaaacgac gtggaaagtg
     2821 ctgacgggag gaacgaatag gactgggcta cggtctcgcg gcgaagtacc tcgctcgccc
     2881 caaccacatc gtcatcggcg ccgtgcgcaa cccgagcaca gcgaccgcac tgaaacagct
     2941 ccccaccggc gagggcagct ccttggtcgt tgtcaaaatc gacagcgttt ccgaaaccga
     3001 ccccgctgca gccatcgagg atgtcaagag ccaaggcatc acccacttgg acatcgtcat
     3061 tgcgaacgcg ggcatctcgc aggtgttccc accggtgcac gaagtgcaga tccccgacct
     3121 gctcgagcac ctccaggtga acgtgttcgg cgtgattcag ctcttcaagg ccatccgccc
     3181 tctgcttctg gaggccaagg cacccaagtt cgtgacgctc ggcacgtcgg cggcgagctt
     3241 gagcgagatg gcgacccgga acttccccaa ctcggtgtac gggacatcca aggtggcgct
     3301 caactacatc actctcaaga cacatttcga gaaccctacg ttgaccgctt tcccattgga
     3361 ccctgggtaa ggacatgctt gggtatggat ggctgttcac acgctgactg gatacagatg
     3421 ggtgcaaacc gacatgggca acaccggagc tcggggactg ggtctggaga aggccgaggt
     3481 tgaggtcgat gtcagcgtct cggggatgct caaggtgatc gatgcttcga acagggagga
     3541 gacatcgggc aagttcatgt tctacgacgg aacttcgaag ccgtggtgaa ggaaggctgg
     3601 tatacctggt tgttacaata gcaaaaaaag gctttcacat gccatggatc atgacccttc
     3661 tggtcggatt caactcggtc ggaatatgaa ataaaaaaat attcagtctt tcctacgtag
     3721 tgcaggtccc gctactatga aatggtcttt gtttgtagta cttcattgca tgcatagtga
     3781 ggttgacaag tcgagcggca cgtctgccga gatctgcaaa tgacaaatcc caaagactca
     3841 ccgccaagca attatttttc taaggagacg caaaggttgt cctagatcta tatagcctgt
     3901 atttctaaag tatgctcagt ctttctacct cggcaatagc atcatcatta aagacacctc
     3961 aggcttccct cttctaataa actatgccct attagtgatt aaatacgctg cagtctagga
     4021 cgtactattt gcaattccga atgttctgta ctgatttcat tctatggaga agatgtgtat
     4081 tttttttatt ttttttacaa aagggttcca gcggagtagc taactaggta aaaacaaatt
     4141 aagaacacgc tgttttccct cttataatca ataacaaatc gttcggatgt aaagattcgg
     4201 caaaaagcat tcaattagtt gggaaataca aaagttgttt caggctggaa tttgcactct
     4261 gtaagtcggc gacgcgttgt cgcgttatcg cgacatcgaa ttagtacgta ttttgagaac
     4321 tgttctgcta gagcgcaaca tataagattt attctacccc tgcttcttgt gtgcttgata
     4381 cgatcatcac gagcagatat gagatcataa tgttcaattg caacgaaggt atatttaaag
     4441 aatgtctatg ctatctatgc aaaaatcgcg tctatgtgcc cacagggttt atgatcacat
     4501 cacgcccggc acagtctgcc gtcaccagcg acttcccaga tgtcgctacc cacacttgca
     4561 atcgcgtaga acagatcctt gggatcatac ttcttcttga cagcgagaag ttgagggtag
     4621 ttggacccga agtagtcgat cttccagttg gggttgttga agtcgccttc gttgatgtac
     4681 gtccctcctc ctggagtcag gcgctcaagc tgtggcactt tgtcgtacgt catttgctgc
     4741 tcataggctt gcaggtcgga cagcggcgct gatggatccc aaacacggac aatgttgaag
     4801 aatacaaggt tgtcgcgcca tgcgggcaat atggcgttgt caccaggctt ggtgcccgct
     4861 ctcgcgtgag tggtgttggc ggcaacacca ttcaaaaccc attccggatc agaggtgatg
     4921 ttccgcaaag ctgtgatcaa tcccgcgttg ttttcctcga caacggagta aggtactaag
     4981 cgacctccga tgatctcatt gacgtcgtag atgccatatg gaagaccggg ggtgtatcgg
     5041 acgtagtgcg catggtatgt agagtcgtcg gtgaagattg gagtatacga gatgttgttc
     5101 gcggtcaagt ggtcggtgat gggggcgagc aactcggtaa cgtcttcggc ggtgtgatta
     5161 acccacgtca ggaagttgag gtagaagctc gcgtttgtga gagtatagac catctccact
     5221 cccttgttct ctaccacagc cggcaattgc tcgtggaact tctcgacggc attccaatat
     5281 gtgtcggcag gaattccctc ggacttgaat tccagagttc caccaccgac aagaccctct
     5341 ttgtatgctt tactcgttag ggaaagaacg accgcgtagg taccgccacc tccaccgctc
     5401 aatgcccagt aaagatcgga gttctgctct ttcgacgcaa ttagatgctt tccttcggcg
     5461 gtaacgacct cccattcaag cgtgctatcg gcagcaagac catactctcc attcaaagga
     5521 ccatggccag caccctgtgt gtagcctcca gcgagaccta cggttgggca gaagccaccc
     5581 ataacacgca ctccattgtc cgcagcggca gcgtatgctt caaaagcttg cactcccgct
     5641 cccatcttga ttgcgcggcc attgtaagag tcgctgctgt agtcaaggaa ttcgatgtcc
     5701 ttgagattgt gggtccacag caggagggaa cctttacccg tagaacgtcc aaggaaactg
     5761 tgtgattttc attagcacta cagcatattt gcagagggcg tacaaggatc aacttactca
     5821 tgaccggtat tcttgatcac taagcgaatg ttcttctcct gtgcgaactt gactccagcc
     5881 gccacgtctg cagcgcttga aacgttgatc gagtactcgg caatattacc gtttacacat
     5941 cctgcatccg gagtgaacgg gctgcaggaa ttgttcagcc agtaaggatt ctggatggag
     6001 gccgggtctt gaaagcttca gtggtattag caatcagcgt gggacaaacc gagcctcgca
     6061 ctcactgtgg ttccggattg atccaggttg actgaatgct aaggcactcg tcgacgttgt
     6121 acaaagcacc gtgacaatgg gctgccaatg gcacagtcgc tatgagccga ccgttgactg
     6181 aagcattcaa ttgtgcccac tcttgcggag ctggccagtc ccggtctcct ggtaggttct
     6241 tgcaagctgt actgttgtaa tgagggatcg tcgagttcca tgccggatac cccgactgtg
     6301 cagatgccaa ggagatggtg cacagggccg cagtcgcgta acggtacatt ttcaaggcca
     6361 ttttgaacca aaggaatgca acaaagagac ccaacgaact tcagtcacga ctgtcgcctt
     6421 tgaacatgtc cagcctgacg ctttaaatcc agccatatct actactccca cggacttcgt
     6481 aattcctctg aagggccgat cttgctgctg accgaccaat tgcgtcctca agccctcctt
     6541 agtgagagcg gcaggatgcg aaaagtcggt cgagacgcta tgttatcgag gtagacccac
     6601 gacgatagta cgcgtagcgg ctcacgacag ctcgtacgag tactggtacg agggctggcg
     6661 tacgcaggag ctcgcgtggc gtttttcgtg gctgattcca tctaccatca aggggtccta
     6721 gcacactgaa aagaaaatcc catcagcctg aaaatagcaa atttttcctt gccgctcagc
     6781 ttgtttgtgg ggatcgcctg aaacaaccca aagattggcc tcccagcacc aaatgcgtga
     6841 gtcaacggat tggtcgcagc ttggggcggg cgaatgggat gaatttccgg aacgcctcgt
     6901 atctttacgg tgagcagcct tcagctataa tctagcgtgg ggtttcatat acaatacagt
     6961 aagttcatgg aagtgatcga ggaaaaagcc aaccatgtcg tgacaggggt gtcatgatgc
     7021 tgcggctttc tgcagggaca gtaagcggcg tcccggaccg gaccgatgag caggggtgtc
     7081 atcaaagggc ctttccccat caaagcttgt ctggaggatc gttattccct tggaccatcg
     7141 gatatggtac tgcgatgtcg acatttgctt accatgcagt tacgacggca gtttcagtgc
     7201 agatacgagg aggcgattca tgcttcccac cgcctccacc tagaagctca gactactttg
     7261 catgtatacg tatatgagtt gtgcttagaa atacacattg aatacactaa ccctaatcag
     7321 gactcgcgtc ctatcccacg tctaaggacc cacgtcttat gttaccatcg catcatcaca
     7381 cgtagtctac atcgatcgag ggtccaagca gctgggatag ggagtcactg gcactctgaa
     7441 tcggaccgag gataagcgtc tttctggtga atgaattttc acaagacgtg tagcgtgtgg
     7501 agttccattt agacaaagaa catgctctct aacgttctct gaaaaagact acgcgaatgg
     7561 gtaagacagg tagcggcaag ctcgatgttc tgaacaacaa attctataga aatacaatta
     7621 cactttgttt aaagaacagt aaaatgttgt ggcatcagta gaaaaacttt tacaccgcca
     7681 tcgccgtcgc acctctattg gtccccgttt tgatgctctt aatcttgggc acgaaagcgc
     7741 atagaaatgt aagacctccc agagcggtag cagctgccca tgctgccttt aatccagcca
     7801 tatatgctct taaaataccc ggcaggtctt ctgcggaaaa tgcttcccgt agcttagatg
     7861 cgcctactgt aatgacactg tcagggtcga ccgtgggcgc atattcaggc agcttcttca
     7921 gcaagacgtt cgtgaatata ctttgggcta gggacaccga aattgcacct gaaacaagtt
     7981 gatagactag ttcgaagatt agctctagat tgtcgaattt gcaaaaagcg gttccactta
     8041 cataaaacga gtgctgtggt aatcgcaata tcttcaggtt tagaaaaggc aatggctgta
     8101 atgagcggta tctgactgca tataccgttt ccagcaccca ctagtatctg atatccaata
     8161 tattttccag cggatgtgcc aatgtcaagg gtgtagatga gaccggagcc aatagtgagt
     8221 aatacaccac cgaaaatgag cagtggtgtg tagtagccga tccgtgttat aattgcagaa
     8281 ctggcaagca gcgcaattga catggcgagg atcaatggca ggcttcggaa accactggaa
     8341 gaaggtgatg cgccatcgat tgattggaaa tagattggca aataatacat catcagaaaa
     8401 acggtgccgt tgcaactaca tcgagtcagc tggatcataa tgatgttata ggaaattcct
     8461 agacttacaa gacgatgaaa gcgcagagac cagcaattgt acgtctcttc atgatacgac
     8521 ccacgatctg agctctgtcg ccttgcaacc actgatcaac tccgaacaag gcggcaagaa
     8581 gcacgaagcc gacgagtagg ccgataacaa cagacgaatt ccatggacga cgaacccctc
     8641 cttcttccag tgcaagcatg taacatacca acgacgaaag cacaagcaca gttccctgga
     8701 agtccatctg caaaaacttc tccctgatag acgctttcgc aggtgtcatg ttacttggta
     8761 ccttgaagaa aaagagcacc accgcaagcg atgcaccacc gatgggtaag tttatccaga
     8821 agcaccaacg ccaggatagc ttttcggtaa aaacacctcc aaggagcggc ccagcaacac
     8881 tggcaatact gaagtccatt ccaacaagtg cgagatacat ggcaacttgc gcaggtggaa
     8941 cgatgcaagc gatgatggta tacacgccgt tggtaactcc agcagctccc acgcccgtga
     9001 gagcgcgccc gatgataagt gccatgctgg tcggcgcaag tgcgcatatc aatgacccga
     9061 tagagaatat gacgactgac gtgaagaagg catacttcat gttgaagtac ttgaatacct
     9121 tgccccacgc agactggaag gccgcgaaag tgagaaaata tccagagcca taccagccaa
     9181 cgtcgcggat ggtctggtag tcgtcggtga tacgtggaat tgcggtcgca acgatcgtga
     9241 ggtccaaagc aatgaggaac tcgccgagga gcaatgcgat cacgatcatc cagcgcgcaa
     9301 atgccggagg gtattgcgtt ggaagaacag catttgattg taaactttct gcgctggtgg
     9361 aagcaaaatc cccggatgac tgaagcggat tatcggagtc tgtcggtagt gacggtattg
     9421 tcggcgacgg cgtcgatgtt ttttctgttt cggagcccat cttaggcacg tatttgctgg
     9481 atgcgatgta ctactgaacg gccgagttgg agatagagag gagagggttt gaagctacca
     9541 ttaatggtgc gattgccaat cactggtgtg aggctggtga ggcgtgaaca acacgattga
     9601 gaatgtacgg ctcagtgaac aattaaaagg cggaggagcg tgatgaccag cgtaagcatg
     9661 catatgggat taggaacttt aatatgacct acctctagca gaatcgattg gtcagctaga
     9721 atcagcccgg acccagtttg agttggcaag gaatggtcat tgcgagaccc gtggcacagc
     9781 atattcccgt agcacagcat atacccacca atcttgaggc tcactcatag tctacccagt
     9841 ctccagtgga tatcacctga gttctaagcc gtttagttgc tcataataca aaagaaacgg
     9901 gcggttgact gaatcatacc cgcccaaaag aaagttttgg actcgctttc tagagatacc
     9961 aatcgaaagg aaattagcac gacattctta agactctctt gtattcacaa tgcagccaaa
    10021 atcacgttgt tatcatgttt cattgactag gtttcaataa tctaacactc gcttggtcct
    10081 tagaaggagt gtaaaagcat tgtaacgcca ggcggatttg cccaaaccgc tcgctatgat
    10141 gcgatcctgt gttctagtcc ttgattcgga ggactctgac catgagcgga ggtttctccc
    10201 agaaagtgaa taatttctga ttgatccaag agttgctctg tggtagtaat tcgaagtcaa
    10261 agttcatggc aagtttcgca agcgtcaaac gcatctcggc gtatgccaaa ctgtaattct
    10321 tgttagtaaa gtttgactac tgtgattttt cggaacacac gtactttttg cccaagcaat
    10381 tccttcctcc aatactgaat ggctgggatg ctgcacgatc gtcgttcgca aagcgtgcat
    10441 cctcgagcca tcgctcggga gcaaagagct ctggctctgc aaaatttgaa ggtgaatgag
    10501 tcgccgccca cgacgtaaca ccaacgcttg taccagctgg tatgagatcg ccacagatga
    10561 cggctcctcc gtgtggcaca atccgagcaa gactaagtgc tgcaggtgga tagatgcgca
    10621 gaacctcctc gatcacagcg tgcagatacg gcagccgttg cgtggattct atagttatct
    10681 gttcaggact ggaaaaggct tctgcgacct cctcttttag ccttttgtaa gcgtcaccgt
    10741 tcttgcacag atgaaaaatg gcaccggcaa agaatgtggc gagagtctca ctgccggctg
    10801 tcactagaag attgatggag ctttccaatt ccgcatatga catacccttc tcatcgtttg
    10861 ccttgagaat aggagtaata aagtcgctgc gttcagtctt ctcggcaagg cgaagactga
    10921 ttttctcatt cgtgaaagct gcatgcttac tccttgctgc caagaatggg gttattgcgg
    10981 ccacaacagc cttgaatacc ggtgatggtg cgtgtttgag ggccaggaga taagtcatcg
    11041 ttctagcggc atctgggagc agttcgaccc atgggtgcag ctttccattt tccaagcaat
    11101 caaatgggcg accaaatgtg agatctccga tgatatcaaa tgtcatcgca ttagtccatt
    11161 cgctctgcaa cattatcaga ttttgatttt ggagtctgct agcgtaccaa aacttaccat
    11221 gtctaatacg cctcgactgg gactctcgat ttgctcggac agcttggtga caagcagatc
    11281 aacatatttt agtagtattc cttcttgttc gcgcaatgct ttctcagaga aggcatgagc
    11341 taacagacgc cggaatctcg cgtgatcctg ctcatttgca tcgacctgca aatattaacg
    11401 ccattcaaaa atgcccccga aagactcaca attgacggcg ccccattttg acgcggtaga
    11461 tatacactgg ggtctttgtc aaaccaagct ttcctcttca catttcgatg gcctgaaaaa
    11521 attagacatc gcacatgacc ataattgaca aaagtagata cgttccatga atattattcc
    11581 aagcttcaga ttgaatgaaa gacaatttgt tgggcgccag ccggacgctt ttcccatact
    11641 tctcatgtat tgtgcgagca gcactagtca gctcgccagt tgctagccaa tacacgtaag
    11701 gtaagatcga ggcacgtgtg taccacggcc ctgggtatgc acgcaaagga tgcaaataca
    11761 ggttgtacaa aacgctcagg ccaaggatct atgtttgcgt gagcacgtga ccaccaagcg
    11821 agcactgtca aattaccaag aagctggcca cgccgcatac aagcggcagc atctcgagat
    11881 aaccatccat cgctggagtc agaattctgt gaacaatact gacgagagct ttcgctgtga
    11941 ctgtcgaaag cggagcttcg cgctgaacgt cgctattcac acaatgtatc ctaccgtggt
    12001 ttcactggga cggctaggat tacccccgga cggttgtgca tatgtcctaa ttggtgcaca
    12061 aaacattttg tacggagatc aggtttgtcg aatgcataaa cgagacgtcg acgcatgtgc
    12121 aggggtgtca gcatcttggc atctcatgca ctgcatctga tcggcatcga tagtcccgcc
    12181 atctggtaca agaacgtgct gtttgattgg ataagtgacc tatcttactt gattttcccg
    12241 catttttact caccgcacgg aaggctcacg tcttctcagt atccgtattt gatcacgcta
    12301 tgctccaagt cgaaaccaag catgttcagc tcgaatccgg tcgggtgctg tgggtcgaaa
    12361 tctatggctc gcgctcatta gattcccctg ctttgctatt tgccaatggc atggcatcaa
    12421 caacgaatgc ctggagttca ctggtacatt cattttctgc agaatttcta gcgtcgcaca
    12481 cagtcattct gcacgatgta gccaacacag gaaagtcctc gtatcagcca gagctaccgg
    12541 cacctactct tgcgactatc gcaacggagg gtcgccaatt gctggaacat ctcggtcgga
    12601 agtacgggta ttgggtgggg catagcttcg gcggccagca gggcttcgtg gcagctcagc
    12661 aagactctga tttctggaaa ggcctactct tacttgcccc tcaaacggac cgcgttactc
    12721 cccattgtag ggtatcgatg gatgcgattg cctcggtatt tcggtcaaat ccggccactt
    12781 caatgtatgc ggatgagatc tacgatacac cgggtagcag tttgaacagt aagaacggca
    12841 tctatggtgc gcttgcacgc gaaatggcac tcagacagcg cgctgaaagc atgatattgg
    12901 catttggcgc attgttggga ccgcatgaag gcgacttcga ttggcagaag atgacgacca
    12961 agattgtgat ggtatttggt gggcaagatg caattgctcc acccagcgag ggtgaatatg
    13021 ctctcgccaa actgaaatca gttcctggcg cggacgcgac gttggtggta ttacccgaaa
    13081 caggtcattg gatgaattgg gaggaggagc aacggatcag agacgagatt atcaagcttg
    13141 tagaaggcta agatagtatg tgatatatga ttttaacgaa ttccaatttt ctcgtgtcac
    13201 ggaagatgaa gattttccgt caatggtcag aggcctagtt atatagttga caaaatatgt
    13261 catcaatata aaattgtttt tttttatttg tcatcgtacc ttatctaccg taaagcgttg
    13321 catgttctgt tgcacttcac tgaaagcatt tcggactttc aaacagcagg atgcgacgat
    13381 gaaagaatga aaaagagcca gcccgaaggc ccttctccga ctgaggcatc cacatttatg
    13441 ctgcgctatg ctcaggatga cggactctaa tctgaacact cttgcttccc ttggctggga
    13501 acggcacgat gtagtcagca ttcatatcca catctctttc tctgattgta tcgtaaagct
    13561 ccaaagtcgg cacagtctgc gtaccagttc catcataggc atcgtacttg cggaatacac
    13621 ctgccgtgag ggtgtaaagc tcctggtatg ctaggttgat actgcattga agtcagctac
    13681 ttatcgtatg tcgatctggt atatcatgct tacccaaggc aattccttgt tcctcgcgaa
    13741 aatgctatca ggtatttgtc gaggcgcggg ttctcaatcc atctttcggg gcggaattcc
    13801 attgggtcgg gaaagaattc cggctggaaa tgaatatgtg ccgaagtcat agacatcggt
    13861 gttccagcag gaaacctgta atgcaatcct tttctgttgt aaattacgtc gacttctggt
    13921 gatactcgcg gcattcgagt gataactcca gggtgcgccc tcaggcattc gtggatgaca
    13981 ccatggagat acggaagatt ctcgactttg ctgaactcaa tctcttcgtt aggatcaggg
    14041 aacgttctga tcagttcttc tctcagtttc ttgagacact cgggattggc aagcagttcg
    14101 aatacggtag aagatagggt ggtggctatg atattgtaag aacaccgtca attgtagtga
    14161 aaggaggtca taccggtagt atcctgccca gccaggacag tcaactgagc ctcatgaccc
    14221 agtcttgctg ttgccttttc ctcttctgga agcttactct tcagaacgcc gtcaaatata
    14281 gtgccttttc cagcgtccgg gtcttcggag ttcttgatat cgtcgatctg ttgcatccag
    14341 ccctaatcaa gatcagcacg aaatctacac gaagacggtt tgagactgta cctctcgtag
    14401 cttgtacata tcgccgactc ctggcatgat cttgcgaacc aaaggaagtg gaagtgcttc
    14461 catgagggga ccgagccatg ggaagtgcat cagtgccgga ctcacgagga aggttagttc
    14521 gattccctgg aagaagggca tgttataatc ctcgcgatcc atgaagttgg tggactttcc
    14581 aaaggcgtag tcggtaatga tatccgacgt cgcggccttc atgacataca tcattggcat
    14641 gatttcacca gttttgcttg cctgttccat gcgtgcaaga agtttatcca gacttcttct
    14701 gatcttaggc tcaacggctt tgacgttttg tttggagaag aaatttgcca tcgcaccgcg
    14761 tctctttcga tgcacatcgt gcgcaatagt cttccagtca ccgtcagttc ttgttcaaac
    14821 ctatttgcaa agcttgaatt actcaccgcg accatcgatt gcttggtcag agtcttccgt
    14881 ccagtgaatc gatacttgtc cgttttgcgc gatgacccgg catatatgtt gtcgatgaac
    14941 tcagggtcat tgcagtgaat ttcgtgcgga ttgattcgaa cgacgggacc tataccttct
    15001 gtcagcactc gtatttggtt gtcagtctgg tgatactgac cgtatttctc atgaagttct
    15061 ccgatctttt tgtaatattg accgcctagc cagatatcat agtacccttc ataccacgtg
    15121 gtcattgctg tccagtacgt aagccaatca gattagtcac acacatgctt caccaacctg
    15181 ctagtttagg acctggtatc ggggcaagcg ggtcgaaata cactgtactg tgttagctct
    15241 acgttgtttg gagacaagac aatcttgata tcagagaaca tacagcgata gatcgccccg
    15301 gtgatacagt atccaatcca taccgccaga aacgtgtaca gtgaagccca gctgacaata
    15361 ccatcttgat agaaggaacg gagcgagact atgggcaggc tctcactgac agttgagttg
    15421 ctggatacga aaggtatccc ggagccgaag acccggccaa cttgatgaag agcaggagaa
    15481 gccatgttcg gggtgaagtc gcagactggg aggagtacgc tgagttccaa tttggtcctc
    15541 gcctgggata tctgctgata tgttgcaagt tgatcatcta catgtctacg accgaacttc
    15601 tttgactacg cgcgactgca acacctccga gccctcctcc cagagatcgt catcgctgcc
    15661 gcccatttcg gtcttcggtt cgacattatc gcgagcgacc atccgcttat ctcgatgcgc
    15721 acatgtgcgt tacagtcttc atccgtgtca gcttgcagaa ctaccccatc tgcacgtctg
    15781 ccagcatgtc atcagagctg aatagttcga gcaggtggtc agcgaaattc aagcatgaaa
    15841 ctgctgcctg ccatgattca gtctaatgaa catagtgatt gacaagggca agcgatatct
    15901 gcagataggt ctcttcaccg gaatggtcgg gcaaaatcgc cttatcaaac actaaatatc
    15961 gccgtttgac cagggtttga atgacgcaag atatctcgca tttcgttcgc gtatccctgc
    16021 gcgctgcgga ctacgtagca ttcgattata catccatgcg acttgcatgc aggaaacgtg
    16081 attgacattc aggctattgg tatggcccga cccgcatcct caacggcatc cctcaacggt
    16141 gaagcaggga tgccatgcac ctaaactttt tgagtaagac gaaccccacg ctagcgacgg
    16201 ctggaaattc acctctgcga cactgcgaag caccaccaat agccaccaaa tgcgcaactg
    16261 aagtaaaggg aaggtcttga attcattcta tctccacacc tgtcggcacg tctacgtatt
    16321 ccataattat tcgcgctcac atgcaagtcc gccctcaacc ctcaacccaa tcatgcgtct
    16381 ccaaaagatt gtctcatgaa gctcacttgc tcagccatca gcttctccgc accatcgccg
    16441 ctgaggacat ccaagtggcg cttttcaggc gcaaagctca aagtcttcgg gccgcggaaa
    16501 gcatcgaaaa cctcttgttg atcagccgtc ttggaaataa tatcctgacc tggaatgatc
    16561 atgtgaacag gagtagggtt gatgtagtcc atcagtcccc atggttgcca catagcaatc
    16621 ttgtagtagc tttggattgt cgtccggttt tcgaagttca gggctccgcg ttgtttcaca
    16681 tttgtcatga attcgtaagc ttcgagccca ccaccggcag ccatgccagc cgggttgtca
    16741 ccgttggagg tgaacggaac aacggagaag gcagcattgc ctttggcttg cgatgctcgg
    16801 tccgccatcg ctttggcgag gaccttcctt ctcttctcat cggtatagaa ttttacaaaa
    16861 ggacagatca tgataagaca tttggcacgc ttgtcgaggg ctgcggcgca cgcagcaacc
    16921 gatccggaga aggacattcc ccagaatgca atcctggttg gatcaacgat ggcttgtttc
    16981 gacaaccagg tgagtgcgtc agagtagtcc tcgacttgtt tcatggggtc aatctcgttg
    17041 cgagggaagc catcgctgag tccaatgctt cgcgggtcgt aaatgagcgc ggtaatgtct
    17101 gctcgttgga atgcttctgc cacctcagga agcagcattt ctttaacaca gttgaactgc
    17161 accaatcgtc agatcgttct agaggcggtt ttgatttact caccccaggg gtcattatca
    17221 ctgcagggcc ttttgaagca gcaggataca gccatcctcg caatatcaga ccgtcaatgg
    17281 tcttgaattc aacgtcctca tggtgaggcg ggatgactgc ggacggcatt ttcaatcgat
    17341 attttactag ttgaataggt tgtcggccac cttagtgttt ttgcacaaga ttggaataac
    17401 gataaacaac tattcaagtt tgagactgta aggtgtagac ttgtaatata aggatcacga
    17461 cataaccgtc tgaataacgt gtggctatgg accaaatctc gatataattt gacaccgtta
    17521 cagctgttct gggcatgctt gcccttgcgc tagataacag gttagccgtg ccgttgttgc
    17581 accaaacggt cacacatcct ggcacagaac aggatatggg aatctgaaaa tccccatggg
    17641 tgtatgcagg gtgtagccga gtgtcggcag gacccggaag gacccggcat gcctgaccgg
    17701 ggagggggcc cggtcccaat atgcacgaat atgaccctag ctaagtaccc acacagacgg
    17761 tcaatagaca tgatcgtcat tttatgcagc tctgtatcaa acagcgcacc taccattttc
    17821 agtagcacag tgcgaagtcc gatcaaaagt gttaataaca gatgcacgct gaccttgcat
    17881 tttaccttag ggggtatgag ctgaagctac gatattactg ttgccacgac agctgaatcg
    17941 actcgtatgc tatctcgaac aatagtgagc cgagctaacc attcaacaca acagggaagt
    18001 cataaacgct atgagtttgg gaaggtcgcg ctgtggggca acgccgaaca ggcaattgat
    18061 gggatggaat tcatggcggg ggtcgtattg atgtgacaac gatagagtat tcgatacatt
    18121 ttcgtgaggt aaacccagaa acgtgatgat gaacgttcgg ctgagtggaa gcggttggga
    18181 atgatataac atgtttgcgc tgggaacaac tcgtttgtga agagcagaca gcagtacttt
    18241 cgcttacaat tcaccactgc catgagtgtc tcgcaaaccc ccggcgagcc tttggcaaca
    18301 ccatcagaga cccagacgcc ctctgggacc tcacaatcct ttcgacagga gcccattgcc
    18361 atagttggtc tggcctgccg tttgccggga ggagtcagct ctccacagac actatgggag
    18421 ctgttggaaa gaggcggcat cgccagtact gatgtgccca aagaccggtt caacgcaaag
    18481 ggccacttcg atggatcgaa gaaacccggc acgatgagac ctcctggagg catgtttctg
    18541 ggggatgtgg acttgaagac ctttgacgca ccgtttttcg agatctcaag ggccgaagcc
    18601 gtttccatgg acccaaatca gagacaactg ctggaggttg tctacgaagg gttggaaaat
    18661 gccggtctgc ccctgcacgc tatagatagc aagccagtag gttgcttcgt cgcgtcatac
    18721 gcttcaggta agggcttcga ataccagtta caagaagggc tttgactaaa gtgacagatt
    18781 accatgacat gcaaagtcga gatcccatcg atagaccacc atcaatagaa gtcggtatcg
    18841 gtcgttctat tctcagcaac agaatcagcc acttcctgaa cattaaagga cctaggtgag
    18901 taaactaagt catgcgcttt cgattcactg gctcacaatc ttagcgtcac cgttgacaca
    18961 gcatgctctg gcagtctggt tggattagac atggcctgcc gataccttca aaccggtgag
    19021 gttgaagcag ctattgtggc ggctagcaat ctgtacctca ggtaagcatg agaagctttg
    19081 tctatgaatc cgagctgatc agcggtgata gcccagaaca cgtgatggac acaggcccta
    19141 ttggccaagc acattctccc tcgggacgtt gtcacacatt cgacgcgaag gcagacggat
    19201 acatcaaagc tgaggctgta aatgctatca tcctaaagcg actggacgac gccattcgtg
    19261 acagagaccc aatcagagct gtgatccggg gatcagcaac gaatagtgat gggcgaactc
    19321 ctggtattgc ttcacctaat tcggcagccc aagctgcggc tacgcgcgcg gcatacgcaa
    19381 atgcaggttt gactggcttt gcggaaacat cctacctgga gtgccatggc accggtactc
    19441 ctgccggtga tcctctggag gtgaacggcg tctcttccgt cttcgcatcc agtaggcctg
    19501 cagcatcacc tttggtgatc ggatccgtca agagtaatat tggtcactca gaagcggcag
    19561 caggcttgag cggattgctt aaagcaactc tggcaattga gcatggagtg atacccggta
    19621 atccgacttt cctgacgcct aatcccaaga tcgatttcaa ggcactccgc gtcaccgcaa
    19681 ctcgcacatc gataccatgg ccaagctgcg ccttccgacg cgcaagtata aactcgttcg
    19741 gatatggtgg aacgaacagt cacgtgatcc ttgatgaggt caagtcatta cgcgctgatt
    19801 ttgctccgtc ccatgtgtca tccttcctca acccagagga tgatatttat gaagaggatg
    19861 aatcctcccg cccatacaca ctgctgttct cggcgaatga ctccaagtct ttgcaggctt
    19921 acacagaagc acttgaccga cacatgagca atctcgaagt cagggtcaag ctacgagatc
    19981 tcgcatacac tctctccgag agaaggagtc accatttcca ccggggatac attgtagctc
    20041 gaggttcgga aatcgatgcg aaatcgttgg tgcagggaaa gaagacagac gaaaagccaa
    20101 gaatcggatt cgtcttcacc ggacaaggtg cacagtgggt aagtcgtcga attccacaca
    20161 cccgaaactc tactagttgc tgattcagta ttttctaggc acaaatgggt aaaggcgtgg
    20221 tagaactgtt tccaaacgac gctaagcctc ttctggaaag acttgaccgc gtcctccaat
    20281 ctctcccaac tcctcctgat tggtcacttc ttcgcgaact gacggagaag aggacgagcg
    20341 agcatctacg tctgcccgag ttctcacaac ctttggttac ggctttgcaa cttgttttgg
    20401 ttcaagttct acgcagatgg aacatcgagc cggagtgtgt cgtcggccac tcctccggtg
    20461 agatcgccgc tgcgtacact gccggctatc tcagcgaaga ggatgcaatc aagactgctt
    20521 tctaccgcgg tcaatcagcc aagaactgca gacgtgatgg gcagacctcc gtcggtatgc
    20581 tggccgtcgg ccttggaccg gacgcagtga gcccttatct cgagggtgtc gaggaggatg
    20641 ttcagatcgc ctgttacaac agcccaggaa gcgtaacatt gtctggtctt gttcctcgcc
    20701 tgggagaatt gaagggcaaa cttgtggcag atggccattt cgcacgattg ctgcttgtcg
    20761 atctggctta tcactcgaag ttcatggctg acatcggaca agactatgaa cagctgttga
    20821 acgatgaagt atctttcacc agtgctggca ctggtaatat caagatgttt tcgtcagtct
    20881 ttggacaaca gctagatcgt tcgaccgatg cgctgtactg gaagacgaac atggtatcac
    20941 ccgttcgatt cagcgaggct tgccgagaga tgttgtctgg tcgggagggc gccaacttcc
    21001 taattgaggt tggacccagt ggagctctcg ctggacctgt ctctcagatt aaggattcca
    21061 tgggatccga agggcgcaat gttgcctacg ccgccgggct cactcgtggt gcagattccg
    21121 tcgtctcaat gttcactctg gctggcaagt tattcgtcgc aggggcacca gttaattttg
    21181 ccgaggtcaa cagtgaacaa tctgaggacg gggatagcca gtcgccgcca tcgatcatag
    21241 ttgatcttcc aaactacgtc tggaaccaca cgaacgaata ctggcatgaa agccaggcca
    21301 gcaaagattg gagattccgg gactttcccg aacacgacct tctgggtagc aaggtacttg
    21361 catctccttg ggactcgcct agctttagga agacattgct tctcgatcgt gtgccatggc
    21421 tgcgcgatca taacatgggt ggtgacatca tattcccagc ttctgggtat atctccatgg
    21481 ctatcgaagc aatctaccag aagaccatca agcaacaact gcagccggag ggaacagtgt
    21541 caacctcctt gcaatatcga ttgaggaatg tgaagttcga caaagcattg gttctcgaag
    21601 agggtgtcat tgccaatatc ctattgacct tgaaccctct tgctggcact cgggatacct
    21661 ggaacgagtt ccaagtctct tctgccaatg gagagacctc actggttcac tgcacaggtc
    21721 tcgtccgcgt ggacacttct cccgctccgg cgccttccag tgatgacttg tcaccgcttg
    21781 tccatccggc tccagctcac ctgtggtaca aggcgcagtc ggaagttggc tacgggtttg
    21841 ggccttcctt ccaaaggaca ttacgggtgg aaactttggc aggcaagagg cgtagtagat
    21901 gtatcactac gctggaagag ccgcagagtg cacacacgcc tcagtcatcg tacccaatgc
    21961 accctgccag tattgacggc tgcttccaga ccgttacacc ttctttgtgg tcgggcgagc
    22021 gaccttcgat caacgcagtg ctcgttccgg ctactgtgaa tgatctcatc atctatccta
    22081 aggttgatag tgcgaaagaa ggcctgtctg tggctacttc ccactacaat ggtcgcgggc
    22141 gcatcgagga gtccaagaac ttccactcga attgcacggt cttcgatccc caatcttctc
    22201 agcctctctt gaagatgcaa ggactgcact accacaagtt ggataccgga ctagacgttc
    22261 atcgaaagca cacgtacaac agaacggtgt ggcgaccgga cattacgttc ctatcccagg
    22321 atcagctgta cgctcttgcg cacaagtctg caaacagtga cctgcaatct ttcatcgact
    22381 tggttgcgca caagaagcct tctgtcaaag tactggagat gtcttgcgta gccggcgact
    22441 ccagcagcct ctggtttgct gccggtgatg cttctctacg tagcggctac gagcaatatt
    22501 cgtacacatc gccagatgca aaggcgctgc tcactgccca ggaagccttc caggcgtaca
    22561 ggggaacttc cttcgatctt gttgatgttt cgaagaatgt acccttgccc ggatccgact
    22621 atgattttgt cattgccaag gtaccgcagc tgaaccacga cgtggcaagc aacatagcgc
    22681 gctccatcca acctgatctg gccccaggcg ctatcctatt acttcttgaa gtatcagccg
    22741 attcctcgct gcttacgcct gcttcttcgt ctgagtcgga caatggaagt ggctcgagcg
    22801 tagtcctcgt atctgatccc aattcaccca cttcttcgga tgatggaagc atagattctg
    22861 cactttcggg tgctggattt gacggtatcc tcagactacc agaagaatgg gcgccgaatg
    22921 cctatttcgc gacggttccg gccgagacta tggatgatgc tgcgtcacgc caggtcaaca
    22981 tcgtgcactt gagcagccgc agacgcctga gcgatggtct caagaatgtt cttggacagg
    23041 caaactggga ggttgtcgaa catgtctacc cttatgaaca gatccagccc aagagcatcg
    23101 tcctggtatt agaggagtcc tcttcacctc tgctgaaatc gatctctgag cgccagtggg
    23161 agtcagtaag gtcgcttaca ctacagggtt gccatctgct ctgggtcagc gagggctcgc
    23221 agatatccat aacgcaccca gacaacgcac tggtccacgg aatgttccgc acgatcagag
    23281 ccgaagatcg agctgcagac ttggtaacac tcgacgtcga gtatggccaa ggtccatcca
    23341 cccacttggc gatcgaacgt ctcctacgcc gcttcaccac tacacgtagc aagactttga
    23401 tcgacagcga gtttgcagag cgtggaagta tcctgcatat ttctcgtatc gtacctgacg
    23461 agcttgtcaa tgctgccaaa gacaatgagg acatcggcgg tgaaccagtc acacgagagc
    23521 tgagagaaat cgaaggcatt gccaagctcc aaacagagcg catcggtact cttgactctc
    23581 tgtgctattc tcagcaaagt ctcgaggacg agcctatgct ggacttccac attgaggtcg
    23641 atatcaaagc agctggtctc aacttcaagg acgtcgcagt taccatgggc atcgtgccgg
    23701 agaatgagca tctgttggga ctcgaaggcg caggtattgt ccgcagagtt ggaaagggtg
    23761 cttcaaaatt cagcgtaggc gatcgtgttg cgatcctcaa gaatggcact ttcgccaacc
    23821 ggatccaatg tcccattgag agagcgcatc acattccgga taccatgagc tttgtggatg
    23881 ccgccacggt tccgttggta tacctgactt cgttgtattc gctctttgac atcggcggtt
    23941 tgaagaaggg ccagtcggtc ttaattcact ctgcatcggg tggtgtgggt ctctcggcca
    24001 tacagctcgc acaatgggct ggtgcggaga tttatgtgac ggtcggtaca caggaaaagc
    24061 gagacttcct gcaccagaac tatgggatac catacgaccg gatgttctca tcccgcacaa
    24121 cggcttttgg tgcggagata ctcgcagcca cagagggtaa aggtatcgac gtgatcctca
    24181 actccttgac cggtgagctc ctggatgagt catggagaat ctgtgccgat ggaggacaca
    24241 tggttgagat cggtaagaag gatatcgtgg accggaactt cctgtccatg gaaccttttg
    24301 ataggaattg ttcctaccgt ggtgtcgatt tttcgtacag caagcagatc aaggatacgc
    24361 tgattcaaga gtaagtgcat agtcgaatgg attgatcaca agctaaccct tgccagtctg
    24421 ttggagcgaa cattcaagtt ggtcaacgag ggccacctga agccgatcca tccagtcacc
    24481 gtttactcat tcactgatat tccatcttct ttcgcattca tgcgcactgg tcgccatata
    24541 ggcaagatcg tgatagcgga tgacgaaggt tccagcatcg ctgtaccgat caggccaccc
    24601 cgcaggacag tcaagttgga tcccgataca tcgtatgcca tcgtcggagg tctcaagggt
    24661 ctctgtggca gtcttgcgat ctacctcgcc aaacatggcg ccaagaatat tgtcgccatg
    24721 tcgcgaagtg gttgttctga cgatcggtct cagaacatca tcgctaattg ccgatcgctt
    24781 ggttgcactg tcgaagacgc caaggtcgac gtcacagatt tcgctcaagt aaagtctgca
    24841 ctgcagaaag ccaagtatcc tgtaggaggt atcatacagg gcgccatggt tctcagggta
    24901 agccattatc tcatgccgac atactgcatg cgtgcgctga cagaaacata ggataaacca
    24961 tacgagatga tgacagtcaa cgacttccac acgactttat ctaataaggt cgatggaacg
    25021 tggaacctgc acaatgcatc ccttgagctg aagcggcctc tcaagttctt caccctcctg
    25081 tcatccatca gtggtgtgat tggtcagaaa ggccaagcaa attacgccgc tgccaatgtc
    25141 ttcctggacg cctttgcaac ataccgactg tcccgcggac ttcccgccaa tagcgtaaac
    25201 ctcggcgtca ttgaagacgt cggttacgtc gccgagcaag gaggcatgca agcgcacttc
    25261 gacgacaagc agtggatcgg catcaacgag cgagtgctgc acaagattct gggcctcagc
    25321 attctccagc agaccgacgc catcaacccc gcttcagtct cccagatcat caccggtatc
    25381 cctgtgcccc agccagccaa ctcggagttg atctacgacg cccgatttgc tcctctcttc
    25441 cgtccagagt cggacggtga gaacaaagct tcggcagcgt cgagcgcgga aaaggacgtg
    25501 caggccttgc ttcttctccg cagttcaggt gccgatgcgc caacgttggt gcttggtgcc
    25561 gttgcagcgg taggatccaa gtttgagcgt acgcttaggc tgtcggatcc ggtggagcca
    25621 gccaagagcc tttcggctta tggactggat tcgttgagtg cggtggagtt gaggaactgg
    25681 atcagagggg agattggagt tgaggttacg gtgttggaga ttacgaacgc gagtagtttg
    25741 acgagtctgt gtgagaagat tgtcgggaag atgctggcgt gatgagagag gtcatatgtt
    25801 tcggaaatta tcactcgatt ccaagaacga tacagaacag tgggttttta catagggtgg
    25861 gagcatctca gtcttttacc ggcatagtct tgggatgtaa ggagtattgt cgtgtccatc
    25921 atttattttt tgcgatattg ggtcttttga tagaatcaaa ttgagagaaa tcacgcatgt
    25981 tacaaatcaa agaacgtaac aaaagcttcc gggcgagtca tgtagaagaa gggtcataaa
    26041 acattatatt cgtaaataaa taagggtatc aaaaactaat cgctcgtagg tatggtattc
    26101 accgttgacg ttgataatct atccacccca agatattgaa gtccaccact tgccctcggg
    26161 ccctggtatt gacaatcgta ccagtagact gagagccttt ggcaaggtct ttggtgtgcc
    26221 tggggaagcg gggaagggaa ggggtagtca tcgggaagta ttcccagttc aatatcaccg
    26281 tgcggataat gccgcccact gccaattgaa tctccagagg aatgtttggt atccgacatg
    26341 tcatcgtcgg atttttcgct taggttcata ccacccgttg aatcgataga cagttgtgtt
    26401 ggttgcgagt agtatccatg gcccgcgtag ggattcatcc aggcagtgag tttggatttg
    26461 gactttcctg atggattgct actcgattga ctcgccgtcg gcgatacctt tgctggcggt
    26521 gttcttgccg gtgaggagtt tccttgccta tctgaaccga tagacttgat gttgaggtat
    26581 cgcttaacga acaccttgca tgcaggggca tttgcacaga tcacaccgag gtggaactcg
    26641 agaagtgtcc agttccaaat ttcccagagc tgccaagaca cgtcgtatgt tctgtagaaa
    26701 agataccagg tggagtacgt tcgtaaagcc ccgaaagcag ccgccccata ggcaatggca
    26761 aaaatactca tcagggcgaa cttttggcga aacggaatct gagctttcca gtagatgaaa
    26821 ttaggcaaaa gagcagtaat gacatcttgg acagtcgaaa caacgcccgc agcagccatg
    26881 gcagcacctt cctcgttgca gttgaatttg actccttctg ctatcttcac gacgtctgat
    26941 tgctcccagt aggcggatag aggcacacat ccgacaagtg ggcttatgaa gaaagcaatt
    27001 gtagtcgcag tctggaaccc gattgcaatc caggtgattg ttcgaaaggt tttggaggta
    27061 ccgcgcgagc ccagacgacg gaaaaagaga agaatagaga ctttaatgag ccctgtggcg
    27121 acgacgaaga gaatctcgat tgtcaagatg agctttctct ggattgtgaa cagggtgaga
    27181 tcgacatccc atatgtggac accgctatgg tatctgtcgg cagctatgaa gggtcagcct
    27241 tgaactaaag cttggaaatc ggatgatcct actccatgga acgagtatag ctaaggtgat
    27301 cacgagtggc tagtagaggg taagcgattg atgtgcatgg tgtgaagata ggggaattgc
    27361 ttacaagagc agcgaccata agccagtcat ctacaccagc attgcgttgc aagaagaatc
    27421 ggacccatag ccttgcaaag tagatgaaga aggtgattgg tgataggacg tatgcgagat
    27481 tggacgtcac cgtgcccctt ccttccgggt tgatgtagtt cggggcaggc catgaggcaa
    27541 tgacctccaa gggggtttcg ggccaccagg catattaatg aagttgaatt gatatacaaa
    27601 tcggcgtacc aaccagtaac tggatcctga gctggagcac tggatatatg tacagagtgc
    27661 ttcccttttt ttttaagttc acatccttat tactttcggc aaggttagcg tgtgatgaga
    27721 ggtgcgaggc cgccactgga ggcctgggta ggttagatgg gtaacggcag ccgatagagt
    27781 catgttaacg gcaatcacag aaagcttgtc ggcatgctac caattgctca cactccgccg
    27841 acgccagttc atgtaacctt ggttcattcc gtccttcgta tttcaaagaa gtgctgagac
    27901 atcaattgcg gtcaagaaga ggatgaaact cgactatcat aatcgaataa agcgggtagc
    27961 ggtcactgaa cgtgcgcaca aatcgatctc aaaattcaaa ccaatccgac ataagcgcga
    28021 catgatttcc aggcacggcg cttttgccct gttcaagtgg gtgtccgagc aacgcgttcc
    28081 tgaccagcat tgctgcgaac cccgcgtaac ctgtgcaacc cgtgggtgat ttgatggcgc
    28141 aatcacccat aatcttacaa gataggtcta gagaaaccaa ataccaggga cagagcacgc
    28201 ggcgttaaat aaagtttggc actagtcgac gttttggcca ctggcgccat cttagtgtcc
    28261 gctgccatgt gtcgggtcag tgcatctgat tctcgcccat gtccgttgtt tctctgaagc
    28321 cggtggttgc tgaggaactt catacatctc gatgccgaag aagttttcgt tggttgcaac
    28381 tagctacgta ccggatcctc ccggtcgtgc cactccaatg agcaactgag ccttgagtgt
    28441 ctagctacaa cagcttcagt tggcagcctg cgccatcctc agatcgttgc cacggcccca
    28501 gtcttggaag ataagcagcc gatggtttca ggctttcacg agcctagatg tgatactttg
    28561 tgaactgcac gatacctact ctccagcagg gatcccgttc gcatgtcacc tgtcataatg
    28621 ataagaccgt aagacgggaa gaggcacgtg ttcacgggac atgtggggca tcatcagaca
    28681 taaagtgggg gtcgctaatt tagcaaacgg gatgtatgaa ctagtcatgc acccgggcgt
    28741 caccgacaaa acggcctgcg gtcgttaccg gtgcacccat ctctcacatc aatatatatg
    28801 aagcataaaa tccagggtac actgtgatag tcgtggagat cgtttcaatt aagcaaaaat
    28861 tataacataa atgcgtttgc tccgcatcgg aacatgtttc atcgcactgg gccggaagcg
    28921 gaggatcacg aaggaaatgt atcatcgaaa ttatgttgga tacggtaggt ccttctggac
    28981 cgttaggcgt tgtgggacat gatgcatcta cggtcaggca agctaccagt acggtttgcc
    29041 acagttgtgt ctgattttca taacgttctg agaagtaacg ccgataaggt ttggcaatga
    29101 ctcggtcgtt gatcatctag ctctcgtgcg ggtccaaaac cgcagatcga gagcagatga
    29161 agaccaatag gcattcacgc gagacagaaa caaggcagag tgagaaagtc cagtcctctc
    29221 gtaatgagaa gtggaggtgt tgttatcggg gttgaagcac tgcctcacgg cttcatgctt
    29281 acagcttggt acgtacacaa gccatcggac atacgagata cataaaaata tacgaagcga
    29341 gagatcgtac gagcacattt attagtaacc ggagggtata gctgaatacc gagcatgatt
    29401 cgcaactaca tctcgtaaag atagaaaaac atcccgctaa gcaccgtttc atcttagatg
    29461 acagtgacta cgcgcgtacc tggaattcaa taccaaaagc tgatttccaa ccgtgcacct
    29521 gtgcacatgc tcggctctta acaaaagccg tggatttgca ccacacatac cttacggccg
    29581 tgccgaggta gccccagacc ctgacgtcca gcccactcgt tcagaatgat gaggtcaaag
    29641 cgtgagagcg ttaggaaggc atatgcaggg aaggatgtgg gggtagccgc aaaaggaccg
    29701 tcctcttcgt gagcggtggc cacacccgcc gctcgagccg taagttggac gcgcatccgt
    29761 cagatccttc agcgggtatc ccggatcgat ccttcacggc tcgtcaacat gatacgacgc
    29821 atggcgaagc cggaacacgg cgtcgtacga ggattcagat accaacgcaa catgattgaa
    29881 agtgactatg gactcaaggt aggaaacttt actatgaatg atacgcagaa cgcacactta
    29941 cccccgcttc attgagcaat agaacaacaa catgcaatga ccaatgccaa aatgtgcata
    30001 ctctccccaa ttccactctc accccatctt attctgatgg tactacgctt ccttcccacc
    30061 ttccatgagc ggccttacat gccatgataa gcctgtattc ttgttaatcc ctattctggc
    30121 aaagtacata cgccgagcct cttacctcaa agttccgtac atcgggaacg atacatcgtt
    30181 tcctcctcca acagtgttct gtcatcgctc ccttcgtcac ttggcacctg atcaacctga
    30241 atctccaccc catgtttgga ccatgcaacc tttccactag tacggttcag cctcttataa
    30301 gtgcgctcct tgcgccaggc gaagacccag aagacagtgg cgagtagtga gagcacctca
    30361 gagacccaca acatggccat gcctgcgtga cctagtgaga agatgatgta tgagccaaac
    30421 gcgggattga tgacgttcaa gaggttgata tatgactggg ttgctattcc ggcaccgatc
    30481 agcagtaaga ccgtcgtgat gacgttgagc agcacgacga aggcgagaat acggcgtcga
    30541 aatgcgggac ggtggtttcg actgccaaca caggcgccga cgcctccgag gactaggcct
    30601 acgaagctca aacccatgcc aacaatgaac attagcttga ttagtactgt gttcgtgccg
    30661 tgcacgctga tgccgctctg tacattctgt ggcagcgtga gatccactct ggtttggcca
    30721 ttgttgtaag accaaacaga ggccggattg aagttgtagg agatggatgc ctcggtgcac
    30781 atggaaacat gggtgtcctt tctgtcgtga cgcgcgcagg cattccagag gccgatggaa
    30841 acatagtcgg cccatgccag ttgtttggca actgacgggt ccagatgtag actgggcaat
    30901 accttcgtat tgaggccaac aatatctgcc tgtagaataa cgtttagcta cagcaacctg
    30961 tacgcacatg cagtccagtg gtttggaaag cacggctcga aaaggatata aagtctactc
    31021 acagtaacaa gccacagatc tatgggcata gatttcacca gaccaggaag caaaactagc
    31081 agcatagaag cgattgccag aacagtgaac acaattgcaa accaaaagct cagtcgactt
    31141 gccatggtgt ttgaataatc ttgcaaaaag aaggaagggt aacgttcgta cagtaagttg
    31201 gcttgaggaa tattttgcga gtcttctcaa tcaagtaaca aatacaggaa gaagggaccg
    31261 caaataccta ggtagaaatc aacttctctg tgccaccagc gcctgcatct atttggcgtg
    31321 gtcagccagc cccgctgctg agctgttgtt aggcttatct gtggcttcag ccgctcttga
    31381 tagattgctt ggtcatgctt gactatctaa gagcaaagag gagtatgatt ctaccacgct
    31441 gtcgttccga tagcagtgat tcgattcatt gcgcctgcac agccgtgtcg tctagctgta
    31501 agtgcattaa tgggccagaa tcatctattt tgcatgcatt ttcagccgtt tgttagtgta
    31561 tttgaagctg taaaagtagc gtctcgaagg cgcaagctcc tagtgacact ataggtgagg
    31621 aggctatgtt gccaagacat ggtcgactta gcccacctat ccagcttgaa catacctaaa
    31681 ctgtccacaa ctcccagaac atctctccaa gctcccgttc taagcaccgt gtggcgcacc
    31741 cggctggagc tggtcggctt gagcgacggg aacagatgca gcacctaaca gcaatgctaa
    31801 ttacgcctca ttcttatcgt gcagaagagc tgtgcagtct ttcagcttag gtgacacatg
    31861 ttgaaagctg ctatatctta gacagaaaac tggtggaatg acaaagtgta caagatagtt
    31921 gcctcccgtt cttggagctt gaaaccagac atcgttccat tgatctccta catacctgaa
    31981 aacccacaat gactctatct acattggtgt catgcttgct ggcactgacc agtgtgcagc
    32041 actgtgctgc catgaagatg cgtggcggtg gtaccgcgaa aatgatggac cttgttcccg
    32101 ttgccatgga caaggtgcta tcggcgcata ctgacgaacc tcaactacga acatgggaat
    32161 cgtatttctg ggggcccagt tgtgagtttg ccattttctt tcggataaat tggcattatg
    32221 atcatactga catgttgcag cgaccgcctc tatggtgaat ctcacagtca catatgggtc
    32281 agaaaaccag aaagtcatca gcgatgatag attctcctct cttaccactt ctatcaagtg
    32341 ttcggcatca tttgatttga ttacatacac gttcaaagat gaagactcct ataaaaagat
    32401 cgtcgataac tgggaatggg tcaacaagca ggtcttccgt agcttcattc tcaccacaac
    32461 ccatagcggc tgccaggcaa ctccagatgc gaatggaaga caagcattcc aagttaatgg
    32521 cattacctgg aatgccggcc agcaccaggc agcgctcaaa gtgcaggcaa agaccttcaa
    32581 ggacgccact ggtgccagtg acacgactgg acacagtcgc aacacatgga gcatggtagt
    32641 tgatagtaaa ggtatcaagc ctgcagggca gcagaagcgc caaagcctcg acaagacctt
    32701 caccatcgac cttggctcag acttcacaca gaacattgcg agggttggtc ccttttccat
    32761 cgactgcaca aagtgcggga cccagggaaa tctgaacttc cgtttccagt acgcaccaca
    32821 catcttcaca tcttctacgg gctcggctga gctggacacc gttggtgtcg gagcttcagc
    32881 ccagattact atctcagcga gcggcaatgc agacccattg atgaagacct tcgaactggg
    32941 acagatcgac ctacccggtg gcttcagtat ctccggtatc gcatctttcg gccccaagct
    33001 gcgtgtcgat gtcggagtgt ctctgtcttc cgtcgacgcg tcaggctcag cgacgtttgg
    33061 agcgaacctc aacatccccg acagcgtcgc tcgtgccgat ctgttcagct ccggcaactc
    33121 catcgacgga ggccgcttcg ttccccattt tacgcccatc ccgttcaccg ccatgggtga
    33181 agcgaccctc aaaggctcca tcggcccggt ggtcaccgtc ttcatcgatg cttcgatctt
    33241 cagcaagggc gcatcggcag gccttgtgct ttcggtgccc acccttgaac ttgatgccaa
    33301 gggcagcgct aacacgcaag gtggtgtgtg taataatccg aataccaagg ctggcgtcag
    33361 ttttgccctc ggtgtcggcg ccgcgattga tggctttgcc ggcctgagcc caccgtccga
    33421 tcagcccaat cggaagaatt tgttcagcac acaggtcaat ctgtactcaa cgtgtgtggg
    33481 cgtagtaaag agggccgagg ccacgccaac acctatttcg gtaccagaat tagtctagta
    33541 aggtgagcgt aagtatgggg gataggtaaa caagggcgat cgatattcca actcattaag
    33601 tcggctattc atgtggagtc tattttatct cattctggtc attttcatgg ttgcggtttg
    33661 tcttaacgct tgggcgaact ctttatatcc atattcttta gtcatagcat ctacgattta
    33721 tctcacagct ccgagaagga agagaaacac tagaattgtt gttcactcaa tctctattcg
    33781 atcattgcaa tattttcatg gtgaacctat ctactacaat aatcttctgg agtacagggg
    33841 aggacaatgt tcacgtgatg gcccaagaga gtcgataaga aatccaaaaa acacatactt
    33901 gtcactaaac gtcttcggcg ccaaagaggc atctattagc tgttgggagc gtctactagc
    33961 cggccacatg gacttcccaa ccctacggtc gctattctat gaagcgtttt tggctcctaa
    34021 aacaggccta ggatcttgcg atatctaaga tgaatgaaaa tcctatcaag cgcaatcact
    34081 gttgatgcaa taaagttgcg atgctgatca atgactgaaa aaatcactag cacaaccata
    34141 gaggcagcag aacagactgc aacgattcct ccagacggtg gcgagcctga aaatttggtt
    34201 gtccatatga ttgcagagca tccagacctc caacgtacgt ggtgatctgc gtttcaagcg
    34261 cttatataca gcaaagttga tttgatggga ttgtgtagct gaagacgccc acctgcacgg
    34321 ttgcagctga gttgacctgg ggcgcaggca ctagtgtcgt ggcgtgctga ggattgatcg
    34381 attgcgcctc ctcgttcaca tgcggaatcc taaatctcaa gggtgaggat gagggcgcgt
    34441 tgcctcgcgc gtggctgact tctccaggtt accccaggga cttggcagat acttagcaca
    34501 gcaccaaaga tgtattatcg aaatactccc acggggtttg aatccgtaag gctattgcgc
    34561 tagcaacaca cacgggctcg cagttcttga aagccggcat ggggctttga gcggatggaa
    34621 agatacactt tggtgtaagt acagagtaga aattgtatca ctcttgtgcc tgttttccac
    34681 tttatcctcc aattctctgc tgttttcctt ttcctctacc ttaaatatgg acaccgcaat
    34741 atacaatatg tgtatcctat gagattctca tcaaatctgg tacaccaagc ccttagattg
    34801 acatcacgtg ctcgagattc ggaccgtgag cggacctcaa agtaatgagc acatgaagat
    34861 tgatttgatt ccgagtggca gtaattttcg aaggggaaat ctcggagggc gttcgcgtgc
    34921 gcggtgaaaa ggcccaaaag cgggcgatga tctagtggcg caagccgtag cggacagtcg
    34981 cactggacag tgaaaaagcc tcgcgcaggg agacgcacat gatatgcagt gacttcgtct
    35041 gcgaggccgg atccatcgcg gcaggtatct acatgtggcg ggtcttgtat ccgaattttt
    35101 tcgcacagga ttgccccaat ggactagagt tggtgaactc gcacatgatt ggcggtgcgg
    35161 gtaacgcctt cggcagctga gcatgagccg tgtctggctc gttcaacccc agcagatagg
    35221 aacaaatgtc gcagcgttgc gcaggggtcg ttgctggttg tagggtgatg gtgccgatcg
    35281 tgctccaagc cgaggcccag aacttgatct ctgtggctaa gacgcgagcc gtgaaacgcg
    35341 acgacgcagg cccagatctg agccgtcctg ctttgccatc cgtcaaaacg gtcccttggc
    35401 ctagaaaaca gtggtgatgt gtattggctc agacgaaaaa agcagtgtcg cctaagtcta
    35461 taattgctct agtattccca ggttgtatcc aagggcagat cgagcgaacg gttccaagct
    35521 cattagttgc ttggcaagtc gtcttaagta gacctcggga acgaagagcg gggaacgcta
    35581 cagaactgga tgtaccagct gatcttacta agttgtatct agcgactttg atctcggagc
    35641 ggggtaccaa cgtccctggt gaatcgacat ccgtttacgc cacgactcct ttcgcgtacc
    35701 actaacggct ggacatgcct aagatatgct agaaacactc atgtcgctcg tgggcgtgtc
    35761 gagttcagga ttgaaaccgc atttgcaact tccttttgag catttcactg cacgttttag
    35821 aaatcggtac tccctcaagg tctctattgt ctccctatat ttttcggcaa acgggtattt
    35881 tgtattaagt aagtagcaga atcgcatcaa aagtgctgtc tgcatgggaa ttggggaagt
    35941 tcggatatgt agtggtagtt agaggggaca ttcgttgact gaaagcgatt cacaacgtta
    36001 gtttcctggc aatatcccat gaggacagca cggatactat tttcaatctt gcgcattaca
    36061 atcaacgata ttacactcaa cgagatcttc tcgctgctgc tgctgctgct gctgctactt
    36121 gttcaattcg tggactactt gagctcataa caatcatttt gttaacccta tgctggcttt
    36181 ttccatgatt gagaaatatg aattattacc ttaattgtgt aacctacaat ggttgtcaat
    36241 gatgggtttc ctcaattgat tgcgcggaac gttgtccggt tagaggtttc tcaataaact
    36301 tatggccttg gagtggtcgt aatataggtt tccgaggttg tattgcagga catagcgttc
    36361 aggataaggc ttctttcatc attaataatt atatcttctg tcatgagtgg tgcaagactt
    36421 tagatacaaa ccttcttcta atgctcgaca tgcagagagt tcttgactgt tccacgtgag
    36481 agaagatcag catcgcgcca ctcgaagtgc agagattctt atagcaaaat tattgtctca
    36541 tgcaatgctt tcacaataga tatctaattt cgttaagcta atcagttacc tacaaaatct
    36601 gtatttttcc ctgttctgat tttatgaact tattgcaaat ctgaaatatt cggtcatgta
    36661 ctttctgaga gtcgatcagc atttactcat taactaaagt tctaggtaag catattgaaa
    36721 gaatcgacga agatttgccc aaagtgaagg gaaaggtgaa atacgcacaa taggagcact
    36781 ctcaatagct gcgtcgtgaa cattctttag aaaagtactc aacagggcta ccttgggtag
    36841 ttttagatct gatttgcgct gttttagact ggtagcaaga acttctggcc ctgaaattga
    36901 tccccagaac cagccacagc tcctaacaat ggtcagtctt gaagcttctc tcagcaaaaa
    36961 gtgatcgatc ttatatagaa caaatggcaa gtatctggta tcctatcatc tgccttaaaa
    37021 ttcgcgatct ctaattcctg atcctgccta gccgcttgcc tgtggatgta cctagtaagt
    37081 atattgtaga attggcaata ttcaaatcaa ggttcgagga ggtgatggag tcgtcaatga
    37141 aatgttttcc aagccatatg aagaatcatg cacaccaaaa ggcataacaa gacctgagga
    37201 ggaaacagtc ggtcactgtc acgttaaaga tggtgagacg ggaggatatt gcgacttttt
    37261 ctagtaaata gccataagag acttagcaga atcatcctga aagctatgcc acaaaattat
    37321 cactaaggtt gttcgccaag aatatcactc gtacagaaaa taaatgaaac aaagtttgaa
    37381 ttgacagctg tgtcatgggg agtatcatac ttctagaaac acagccatga ttggccctca
    37441 gagatactat ttgtgtcgtc tacttcttaa tcgtttcttt tacacatatg gatagcagtg
    37501 aaccacaaga accgagcggg atccggggtt ccccaacccc gggccttgtg attatcacgt
    37561 gatagttatt cacgtgatga gatgaagccc gcgggcccag gccctgggcc tggacaggtg
    37621 acagcggaga tactagcata aaaacgtgtt ttttcttata gagatctaca tagcaaatga
    37681 taatattcca ccgctttata gttgttaagt tcaagggtgc agcttttaaa cgaggtatat
    37741 cctagcaaag cgccaagtaa tgccaatata tactgtgagc gcaatttaaa atttcattgg
    37801 tgccattgac tacgtaaccc ctactctttt cgattctgta gtggttttgg cactctgtag
    37861 agtctgctaa ttgcagtgtt tcacagatga ttggaagtct atagccgcgc tgcaccgaat
    37921 ttatattcat caatcgcttt acagctttgt atcatgagca cggtggtgct tataatttta
    37981 taagttttac ctatttatct ggcatacctt tataccacta cctaagaagt tgcataagaa
    38041 gagacaggta aattgcagct caagacgctt aatcaaccag gtacgttaca acaacttact
    38101 actgacattg cgaggcttct gaacatgtat agccaccagc tagtcatagg cggctcaaca
    38161 aaacacttgg ctgtcgataa tctgattcgg tttttgttta cacgtctgcg aatgcttcgc
    38221 tccgcagggg cagtcagtct tgaagaacga tactcttcgt ctctattctc tcaaaccatg
    38281 gaaatgagct gtaaagagtt cgcgtagttc gtgtccaata catgttccta acccagtttc
    38341 actccatgtt gggctttact ggtcgctgtg aatcaattca aatcagctct ttgttgtacc
    38401 taccatgtat ttgcataaac ctactgcagg tcggggactg aacaccagac tccattgtac
    38461 ggtctactac taaaggtcta ccaatacccg tctcaccaaa cgatgtctga aaggccgcat
    38521 tttcgatctg taaaactgcg attgcgcgca ttcattcact tggccaccta tctaataccc
    38581 gcctcagtat caatgcgcga gccaaaattg aagatataat ggataatgtt ttcacgataa
    38641 tgttgatgta actagaaggt ccttccgatc ttcggggcta ctccggaaat caaaccggaa
    38701 agctttcctg caattggtta gcgtcaatct ctcttcggtc atactactga agatccctct
    38761 tgggatgttg tgatgaataa aacctgctga acatctgctt ctaagggggc ggtacgcttt
    38821 ccttcgattg ttcagcactt caagatgtta cccagagcat ttcccacagc aacagccctg
    38881 ttcttcggca cttgcagcat actgggtgcc gccgcttacc cgaattatga ataccccaat
    38941 gcagccgcgc aactccagca ctggccccca gaagctgcga aagcgcttgg gaaaatgatt
    39001 gaaaaaacgc caaccaaagc aactatgccg tttttgatat ggacaacact tcttatcgtt
    39061 ttgatctcga ggagtctcta ctcccattcc tagagaatcg cgggattctg actcgcaaaa
    39121 atttggatcc aagcctgaag ttgatcgatt tcaaagacac tgcaaatttc accgagacgc
    39181 tatacagcta ctacctccga ttgtgcgagg tggatgattt cgtgtgctat ccgtgggctg
    39241 cgcaagtgtg gtctggcttc tctctgcgtg agctgaaagg ctacgtcgac gagctgatgg
    39301 cactcaatcg cacaatccca gtcaagtact gggacggtga tgaggtcgct gaagacagcg
    39361 tcagcccacc caaagtgttc cgaggccaga ccgaattgta caacgcattg atgagccatg
    39421 gcatcgacgt ttacgtcatc agcgctgcgc atgaagagtt agtccgcttt gttgcgagtg
    39481 atccaaaata tgggtacaat gtgcccccgg aaaatgtaat cggggtcacc acgatgctca
    39541 agaacacaac ttctggcagt ctcaccaatg cgcgaaaaca gattacagca ggcgcttaca
    39601 atgcctcggc gaacatggat ttagtcgtcg ggccatacct atggacgcca gcaacctggt
    39661 ttgcggggaa gtgggcagca atcttaacct atatcgatcc ctggaagagg cctattctgg
    39721 cagcgggaga tacaccaggc agtgatacgt acatgcattt ccaaggcgtc gatgtcaaca
    39781 agggtggtat ccatctgtgg atcaatcgca aggaaaagtc atatgaagag ttgcagcaac
    39841 tgatagtaga gaatgctgag ggccagaaag aaaatggttt ccaagtcaca gcagataaga
    39901 actgggttgt tgtgaagccg gaagagattc tctaatttca cagtccctaa ggatatgtga
    39961 aagcgtgtga atactatctt tttgtaccat ttcactgtac ataactagat ggatgtttga
    40021 atggttagaa agacacgcta caatcacaaa aatcataaat cttctgtggt atatccctta
    40081 ttttcagatc aatcagatta tgccacaatc gtacctatcg ccatactcga ctatctcatt
    40141 ctacgtacag attcgatgaa ggttagtacg tccctcatat caaaggtcga gcagcgtcta
    40201 ccttcatggg tgggagtaaa ccaagatggt gtagctcctg gaatgcctca aagatactct
    40261 ccaatgtatc tacaaaccca gagaaaccaa agatccgcgc tttattcatg gaaagagtgc
    40321 caaaagcaag gtaagcaaaa tctcctaaaa acaccatgtc caaatcatct tcgaagaagt
    40381 tttgcttcag ctttcctccg gaacttctca tcagttcttc ccaagcgcat ttgttggatt
    40441 tgtcctgggc ccactgagca agccgatagg ttcttatcgc acgaagtgga ggaccgtagc
    40501 caagcggcgc gtctttccct ccagccagct cgatgacctg gtacttggag tcatccgact
    40561 caggacctaa aacctcgtcg ataccgaacc agcgcgcaag ctcgtggaag aaccgatccc
    40621 agcttaaaag gcctccatct tgagcgttga aggcttcgtt cctacaacgt tcctcgagta
    40681 ctgcccattc gctcagatag ccattaagtc gagcagtgga atgaggcgta tcaaactgcc
    40741 atgatgcaaa atctcctccg aagatgaggt gttccttctt gtgggcttgc acagctgcgt
    40801 atatacgaaa ggaaaggaag aagttcatgg ccgcactctg agcagcacct acgattgcca
    40861 agggtcttat aacattccag ccggtttcgg ggtgctgatg acagaactct ttaagaatat
    40921 cctcttgctc gtaatagaag ttcggtgcca aatgtcttgg ttgagggtcc gactccacca
    40981 gaggagtacg tacgcgacca atgtgagcac cgtaattttt cccgcctgtc tggagtagga
    41041 ttcgtttggg cttaattcca gcgagtggta aagactccat aaatgtcttg aaaggcgtta
    41101 cattagcttc catcaagtct tctgcaacag taggattcat gtcggttttt cctgttctct
    41161 tcggcgacag gtaagcgtaa tagaatacat agtcggcaga aaccccagct ctctttaggg
    41221 ccgctactat ttcttcccaa gaataattga gatcaacaga gatgtggtgc aatcgtgagc
    41281 gctgatcatc tgtgagcagg gccagctgtc catctgaaaa tggacctcgt gataaagcgt
    41341 agatggtagc ccaacgttct ttggtgtcta gaagcgcacg tatcgcatta tatcccgaaa
    41401 ttccagtagc gccgcatacg atagccttta agcctcggac ggaactatca aatgatggta
    41461 ggttgtgata aattccagct tgtcggaggg ggtgctcaga ggagctcat
//
