# Supplementary material for: A draft genome of the ascomycotal fungal species Pseudopithomyces maydicus (family Didymosphaeriaceae)
Source: bioRxiv preprint, doi:10.1101/2022.11.26.518055, version 1 (2022-11-29)
Supplement: Supplementary Results [file 518055_file09.zip › antiSMASH_download/contig_15.region001.gbk]

LOCUS       contig_15              46672 bp    DNA     linear   UNK 01-JAN-1980
DEFINITION  contig_15.
ACCESSION   contig_15
VERSION     contig_15
KEYWORDS    .
SOURCE      
  ORGANISM  
            .
COMMENT     ##antiSMASH-Data-START##
            Version      :: 6.0.1
            Run date     :: 2022-03-15 04:58:58
            NOTE: This is a single cluster extracted from a larger record!
            Orig. start  :: 1237334
            Orig. end    :: 1284006
            ##antiSMASH-Data-END##
FEATURES             Location/Qualifiers
     protocluster    1..46672
                     /aStool="rule-based-clusters"
                     /contig_edge="False"
                     /core_location="join{[1257334:1257709](+),
                     [1257762:1257886](+), [1257935:1258048](+),
                     [1258254:1258558](+), [1258733:1259060](+),
                     [1259344:1262489](+), [1262811:1262910](+),
                     [1263108:1263541](+), [1263591:1263861](+),
                     [1263922:1264006](+)}"
                     /cutoff="20000"
                     /detection_rule="cds(PKS_AT and (PKS_KS or ene_KS or mod_KS
                     or hyb_KS or itr_KS or tra_KS))"
                     /neighbourhood="20000"
                     /product="T1PKS"
                     /protocluster_number="1"
                     /tool="antismash"
     proto_core      join(20001..20375,20429..20552,20602..20714,20921..21224,
                     21400..21726,22011..25155,25478..25576,25775..26207,
                     26258..26527,26589..26672)
                     /aStool="rule-based-clusters"
                     /tool="antismash"
                     /cutoff="20000"
                     /detection_rule="cds(PKS_AT and (PKS_KS or ene_KS or mod_KS
                     or hyb_KS or itr_KS or tra_KS))"
                     /neighbourhood="20000"
                     /product="T1PKS"
                     /protocluster_number="1"
     cand_cluster    1..46672
                     /SMILES=""
                     /candidate_cluster_number="1"
                     /contig_edge="False"
                     /detection_rules="cds(PKS_AT and (PKS_KS or ene_KS or
                     mod_KS or hyb_KS or itr_KS or tra_KS))"
                     /kind="single"
                     /product="T1PKS"
                     /protoclusters="1"
                     /tool="antismash"
     region          1..46672
                     /candidate_cluster_numbers="1"
                     /contig_edge="False"
                     /product="T1PKS"
                     /region_number="1"
                     /rules="cds(PKS_AT and (PKS_KS or ene_KS or mod_KS or
                     hyb_KS or itr_KS or tra_KS))"
                     /tool="antismash"
     CDS             join(5628..5697,5802..8166,8217..8658)
                     /Name="input.path1.gene358"
                     /gene="input.path1.gene358"
                     /source="GlimmerHMM"
                     /transl_table=1
                     /translation="MATDIAALAQLLEASLDPSKSRQAEDAIAQEQTKQGFSLSLLQLV
                     ASDAFPSTVRLASALYFKNHIKRNWVNEDGVHQLPANEVTAIKNELIGLMVSVPPNLQA
                     QLGEAISAIADSDFWEQWQTLVADLVSRLTTDNTTVNIGVLRVAHSIFKRWRPLFRSDG
                     LFTEINHVLSQFSEPFLQQLQYVDAIITNAQGNADVLKGAFTELELIVKLFYDLSCQDL
                     PPVFEDNIAAICSLLHKYLVYDNAALHTDDDDESGVLEYTRAGIFEVLMLYVQKYEDVF
                     GAHLGQFVDSTWQFLTSITLETKYDILVSKALQFLTSVATTKHAESFNNQDVLVQIMEK
                     IILQNLTLRESDVELFEDEPIEFIRRDLEGSDSDTRRRAATNFLRTLLQRYQDLVTSTA
                     QKYIDIFLQEYAKNPQENWKHKDTAVYLFSAIAALGTVTAAKGVVSVNPNVDVLSFFQN
                     NIASDLQSQDSHVILKVDSVKFLYNFRNQLSPDLWRAAFPLLVNHLANSNYVVHTYAAI
                     AVERALYLTDEASKTSVIPKDQVLGSSKELLTHLFQLITKNSAPEKIQENEFLMKCVMR
                     VLIFIRDGVLPMDELVLGFFVTVLKIIRHNPSNPRFQYFLFEALGALIRFAAPTHSQLF
                     EEKLADPFQAILENNVEEFAPYVFQLFAALLEANPSGALTSYYQSLFQVIIQPSVWESK
                     GNIPALVRLLTAIISRDAQTIVANNQLEPILGIFHKLVMSKANETHAFDLIQTIIAVVP
                     TSALSQYYSTILQLMITRLSGSKTENFSQRFIAFYHFISARDGMGADFFVTITDQVQHD
                     VFKGIYLGIILPDTQKLPRPVDRKTAVVSFTKTLTDSQAFVDRYPKGWNLTTQKLIELL
                     VNPPTVNKHDDVIVDQDVDELGFGVGFTQLNTCKKPVKDPFPEITDVKAWVGQFLKDAN
                     ARHNGKIVSFVQERLDDSTRAALQEYLK"
     PFAM_domain     join(5697,5802..6022)
                     /aSDomain="IBN_N"
                     /aSTool="clusterhmmer"
                     /database="32.0"
                     /db_xref="PF03810.19"
                     /db_xref="GO:0006886"
                     /db_xref="GO:0008536"
                     /description="Importin-beta N-terminal domain"
                     /detection="hmmscan"
                     /domain_id="clusterhmmer_input.path1.gene358_0001"
                     /evalue="7.40E-14"
                     /gene_ontologies="GO:0006886: intracellular protein
                     transport"
                     /gene_ontologies="GO:0008536: Ran GTPase binding"
                     /label="input.path1.gene358"
                     /locus_tag="input.path1.gene358"
                     /protein_end="97"
                     /protein_start="23"
                     /score="51.4"
                     /tool="antismash"
                     /translation="AEDAIAQEQTKQGFSLSLLQLVASDAFPSTVRLASALYFKNHIKR
                     NWVNEDGVHQLPANEVTAIKNELIGLMVS"
     PFAM_domain     6182..7288
                     /aSDomain="Cse1"
                     /aSTool="clusterhmmer"
                     /database="32.0"
                     /db_xref="PF08506.10"
                     /db_xref="GO:0006886"
                     /description="Cse1"
                     /detection="hmmscan"
                     /domain_id="clusterhmmer_input.path1.gene358_0002"
                     /evalue="2.50E-149"
                     /gene_ontologies="GO:0006886: intracellular protein
                     transport"
                     /label="input.path1.gene358"
                     /locus_tag="input.path1.gene358"
                     /protein_end="519"
                     /protein_start="150"
                     /score="497.1"
                     /tool="antismash"
                     /translation="IFKRWRPLFRSDGLFTEINHVLSQFSEPFLQQLQYVDAIITNAQG
                     NADVLKGAFTELELIVKLFYDLSCQDLPPVFEDNIAAICSLLHKYLVYDNAALHTDDDD
                     ESGVLEYTRAGIFEVLMLYVQKYEDVFGAHLGQFVDSTWQFLTSITLETKYDILVSKAL
                     QFLTSVATTKHAESFNNQDVLVQIMEKIILQNLTLRESDVELFEDEPIEFIRRDLEGSD
                     SDTRRRAATNFLRTLLQRYQDLVTSTAQKYIDIFLQEYAKNPQENWKHKDTAVYLFSAI
                     AALGTVTAAKGVVSVNPNVDVLSFFQNNIASDLQSQDSHVILKVDSVKFLYNFRNQLSP
                     DLWRAAFPLLVNHLANSNYVVHTYAAIAV"
     PFAM_domain     join(7289..8166,8217..8649)
                     /aSDomain="CAS_CSE1"
                     /aSTool="clusterhmmer"
                     /database="32.0"
                     /db_xref="PF03378.15"
                     /db_xref="GO:0005515"
                     /db_xref="GO:0008536"
                     /description="CAS/CSE protein, C-terminus"
                     /detection="hmmscan"
                     /domain_id="clusterhmmer_input.path1.gene358_0003"
                     /evalue="6.60E-176"
                     /gene_ontologies="GO:0005515: protein binding"
                     /gene_ontologies="GO:0008536: Ran GTPase binding"
                     /label="input.path1.gene358"
                     /locus_tag="input.path1.gene358"
                     /protein_end="956"
                     /protein_start="519"
                     /score="585.2"
                     /tool="antismash"
                     /translation="ERALYLTDEASKTSVIPKDQVLGSSKELLTHLFQLITKNSAPEKI
                     QENEFLMKCVMRVLIFIRDGVLPMDELVLGFFVTVLKIIRHNPSNPRFQYFLFEALGAL
                     IRFAAPTHSQLFEEKLADPFQAILENNVEEFAPYVFQLFAALLEANPSGALTSYYQSLF
                     QVIIQPSVWESKGNIPALVRLLTAIISRDAQTIVANNQLEPILGIFHKLVMSKANETHA
                     FDLIQTIIAVVPTSALSQYYSTILQLMITRLSGSKTENFSQRFIAFYHFISARDGMGAD
                     FFVTITDQVQHDVFKGIYLGIILPDTQKLPRPVDRKTAVVSFTKTLTDSQAFVDRYPKG
                     WNLTTQKLIELLVNPPTVNKHDDVIVDQDVDELGFGVGFTQLNTCKKPVKDPFPEITDV
                     KAWVGQFLKDANARHNGKIVSFVQERLDDSTRAALQEY"
     CDS             join(10224..10724,10794..11450,11505..11804,11859..12101)
                     /Name="input.path1.gene359"
                     /gene="input.path1.gene359"
                     /gene_functions="transport (smcogs) SMCOG1169:sugar
                     transport protein (Score: 160.7; E-value: 8.8e-49)"
                     /gene_kind="transport"
                     /phase="0"
                     /source="GlimmerHMM"
                     /transl_table=1
                     /translation="MATKDSISDHHAVSSDAERDLPTTKTHSKVEVPIYNDVERVSSTD
                     ISFGAILKGTAANPLTTFEKKAALINVELDKFGMGRYQICIWFLCGFGYFLDLAWSQGV
                     GLIASAVYQEMDVPDARTGDIWSLANAGLAVGALTFGLLVDVIGRKWAFNLTCLITSVF
                     GLLIAAPKYNYEAICGIYFLASLGLGGNIPIDATIALEFLPQSRRNLVALLSLWQPIGV
                     VAASGIAYGTAAKYRCDVDLPSCRAVGEGEPCCTVSSNMGWRYEVIILGCVTLLIFFLR
                     FFVFTFHESPKFLLSRGREAEAIEVLHKIAKFNRAPPPELTLEMFALIDETDSTGSAAA
                     IDGPQTRAQTAKNVWTGFLKEIKRVKGVFTNRLQLFIFVLLAIAYMGDYWSFNLAGSFL
                     PIILLRNNVSDGRGSVSDTYQQYVIIYAPGIIGAVLALASVQMPLIGRKWSLVFSAVCQ
                     GIAMAMYTQVKNTAGYVGLNALEYVMQTFFNAVLYASAPELFDTSYRGTVSGMLSCLGR
                     ISGIVAPFAGASYLGEKSSGILWLGAGGIWLAALAMVFLPVEMRNRQMF"
     PFAM_domain     join(10575..10724,10794..11450,11505..11804,11859..12077)
                     /aSDomain="Sugar_tr"
                     /aSTool="clusterhmmer"
                     /database="32.0"
                     /db_xref="PF00083.24"
                     /db_xref="GO:0016021"
                     /db_xref="GO:0022857"
                     /db_xref="GO:0055085"
                     /description="Sugar (and other) transporter"
                     /detection="hmmscan"
                     /domain_id="clusterhmmer_input.path1.gene359_0004"
                     /evalue="2.40E-20"
                     /gene_ontologies="GO:0016021: integral component of
                     membrane"
                     /gene_ontologies="GO:0022857: transmembrane transporter
                     activity"
                     /gene_ontologies="GO:0055085: transmembrane transport"
                     /label="input.path1.gene359"
                     /locus_tag="input.path1.gene359"
                     /protein_end="559"
                     /protein_start="117"
                     /score="72.9"
                     /tool="antismash"
                     /translation="PDARTGDIWSLANAGLAVGALTFGLLVDVIGRKWAFNLTCLITSV
                     FGLLIAAPKYNYEAICGIYFLASLGLGGNIPIDATIALEFLPQSRRNLVALLSLWQPIG
                     VVAASGIAYGTAAKYRCDVDLPSCRAVGEGEPCCTVSSNMGWRYEVIILGCVTLLIFFL
                     RFFVFTFHESPKFLLSRGREAEAIEVLHKIAKFNRAPPPELTLEMFALIDETDSTGSAA
                     AIDGPQTRAQTAKNVWTGFLKEIKRVKGVFTNRLQLFIFVLLAIAYMGDYWSFNLAGSF
                     LPIILLRNNVSDGRGSVSDTYQQYVIIYAPGIIGAVLALASVQMPLIGRKWSLVFSAVC
                     QGIAMAMYTQVKNTAGYVGLNALEYVMQTFFNAVLYASAPELFDTSYRGTVSGMLSCLG
                     RISGIVAPFAGASYLGEKSSGILWLGAGGIWLAALAMVFLPVE"
     CDS             complement(join(12523..12581,12650..12708,12833..13413))
                     /Name="input.path1.gene360"
                     /gene="input.path1.gene360"
                     /source="GlimmerHMM"
                     /transl_table=1
                     /translation="MTDQKTDPLYQREGHLHTHTSTLTSITPLSSLPANLQPLFKPTDK
                     TPYILTTPSTIFHAQGGGQPSDNGTITLTSPTPSGNDPKFTVHQVRKVDPSILHLGSFE
                     PQEVIFTDQEVGLDIRQDVDVPTRVLHSRLHTGGHVLGLAISMLSREGAAGLPRDLKDG
                     KASHYPGAAFVENVGLIPGEAKAAIQAKVDDASEADQKCISGMDGAAVEEDVERARESG
                     GTQYQETERH"
     CDS             join(16912..16996,17050..17780)
                     /Name="input.path1.gene361"
                     /gene="input.path1.gene361"
                     /gene_functions="biosynthetic-additional
                     (rule-based-clusters) 2OG-FeII_Oxy"
                     /gene_kind="biosynthetic-additional"
                     /sec_met_domain="2OG-FeII_Oxy (E-value: 1.5e-22, bitscore:
                     75.7, seeds: 135, tool: rule-based-clusters)"
                     /source="GlimmerHMM"
                     /transl_table=1
                     /translation="MEVHLHKNAALRGYEPVFETNLEGAGRGDMKEAFLIGQDASEPEQ
                     NAPFPTGPLTPKLNSWPSAYPEFRPKVYRYYNHAMAFARKLIQAFALSLDLPETYFDEM
                     TSFPMIHFRMLHYPPQEKQDSRDIGIGAHTDYTFFTLVQQESVSGLQVLNANGIYVDAK
                     PVPGTYVVNVGDFFSRVTNGVFKSTVHRVLNLSGEERYSMPFFFAPNPEATVDVVPSCR
                     VEGEESKSIVAGEYFMERLRAARWRHPSNDGKPAPKVQDVATSEIVVQA"
     PFAM_domain     17298..17591
                     /aSDomain="2OG-FeII_Oxy"
                     /aSTool="clusterhmmer"
                     /database="32.0"
                     /db_xref="PF03171.20"
                     /db_xref="GO:0016491"
                     /db_xref="GO:0055114"
                     /description="2OG-Fe(II) oxygenase superfamily"
                     /detection="hmmscan"
                     /domain_id="clusterhmmer_input.path1.gene361_0005"
                     /evalue="3.30E-21"
                     /gene_ontologies="GO:0016491: oxidoreductase activity"
                     /gene_ontologies="GO:0055114: oxidation-reduction process"
                     /label="input.path1.gene361"
                     /locus_tag="input.path1.gene361"
                     /protein_end="209"
                     /protein_start="111"
                     /score="75.7"
                     /tool="antismash"
                     /translation="FRMLHYPPQEKQDSRDIGIGAHTDYTFFTLVQQESVSGLQVLNAN
                     GIYVDAKPVPGTYVVNVGDFFSRVTNGVFKSTVHRVLNLSGEERYSMPFFFAP"
     CDS             join(20001..20375,20429..20552,20602..20714,20921..21224,
                     21400..21726,22011..25155,25478..25576,25775..26207,
                     26258..26527,26589..26672)
                     /NRPS_PKS="Domain: PKS_AT (259-415). E-value: 5e-40. Score:
                     129.4. Matches aSDomain:
                     nrpspksdomains_input.path1.gene362_PKS_AT.1"
                     /NRPS_PKS="Domain: PKS_DH (512-677). E-value: 2.1e-29.
                     Score: 94.8. Matches aSDomain:
                     nrpspksdomains_input.path1.gene362_PKS_DH.1"
                     /NRPS_PKS="Domain: cMT (963-1143). E-value: 4.2e-61. Score:
                     198.0. Matches aSDomain:
                     nrpspksdomains_input.path1.gene362_cMT.1"
                     /NRPS_PKS="Domain: PKS_ER (1354-1527). E-value: 5.6e-34.
                     Score: 109.4. Matches aSDomain:
                     nrpspksdomains_input.path1.gene362_PKS_ER.1"
                     /NRPS_PKS="Domain: PKS_KR (1551-1726). E-value: 8.2e-57.
                     Score: 183.8. Matches aSDomain:
                     nrpspksdomains_input.path1.gene362_PKS_KR.1"
                     /NRPS_PKS="type: PKS/NRPS-like protein"
                     /Name="input.path1.gene362"
                     /gene="input.path1.gene362"
                     /gene_functions="biosynthetic (rule-based-clusters) T1PKS:
                     PKS_AT"
                     /gene_functions="biosynthetic (rule-based-clusters) T1PKS:
                     itr_KS"
                     /gene_functions="biosynthetic-additional
                     (rule-based-clusters) adh_short"
                     /gene_functions="biosynthetic-additional (smcogs)
                     SMCOG1022:Beta-ketoacyl synthase (Score: 130.2; E-value:
                     1.7e-39)"
                     /gene_kind="biosynthetic"
                     /sec_met_domain="PKS_AT (E-value: 7.8e-39, bitscore: 129.4,
                     seeds: 1682, tool: rule-based-clusters)"
                     /sec_met_domain="itr_KS (E-value: 3.3e-90, bitscore: 298.5,
                     seeds: 96, tool: rule-based-clusters)"
                     /sec_met_domain="adh_short (E-value: 2.1e-45, bitscore:
                     150.5, seeds: 230, tool: rule-based-clusters)"
                     /source="GlimmerHMM"
                     /transl_table=1
                     /translation="MTQQGVLSPEGSCKTFDAAADGYARGEAINAVYIKKLDDALRDGD
                     PIRAVIRSTFQNCDGKTAGMTNPSSQAHEDMMRAAYKIAQLPVSQTAFVECHGTGTAVG
                     DPLETVAIGNVFEGTGVYIGSVKPNVGHSEGASGITSLIKAVLALENQTIPPNIKFSNP
                     NPKIPFKEAKLRVPVEPTSWPTDRAERVSVNSFGIGGANAHTYLNSTSSAISDIAFTLA
                     LRRENLPYRTFGIASENELVKFSNFQRTPRVTPALNFVFTGQGAQWAGMGVELMEAYPG
                     FREDVEYLDGVLRGLPDGPEWSIQAVVGHSSGEIAAAYAAKAISAKTAIIIAYYRGQVT
                     KKKARAGAMAAVGLGREEATKLLVDGVVIACENSPKSVTLSGDASKVEEVIQTLKMEQP
                     DVFCRLLRVEMAYHSQIGPHSALAGPLRQIFQQKQPTPVPTYICTLTRNENQVNSILSA
                     TGQLLQQGIKVDFNVINGPGRVLTDLPSYPWQHDTNYWKESRITRNWRLRTFPHHELLG
                     SRMLESSDVEPSWRNVLQLDNVPWLRDHKIVEDIVFPAAGYISAVGEAVRQTTGSQDYS
                     IRRLVVKSALVMQEGQTPELITNLKPVALTDSLESDWFDFTITSYDNEKWTKHCTGQVR
                     GGRDKPGMVRPIEAHSRAVQSEAWYSAMKKTGLNYGPHFQLLQKITAHPARCIATATVQ
                     DYRESHESAYAIHPTVIDQTLQLFTVAMSNGLARRLDKLAIPAVIGEMYVGEGGESVNM
                     EVEAHVSAKGAIHGSAVATSNGEVVLSLSNSIFNPLETDDSSSKNQDNLAAARLEWKPD
                     IDFVPAQDLIRPRGRKETSILLVEKFAVLCMIETAKRIASMDTTAEHLQKFRSWLDLEI
                     NRMASGEYDILPDAKEWIALPSEERLKLLHEAQGHASAYEGCETIISTIQSVLEKFDDI
                     FHERVSGTNLLLSTNTLKSVNAFCQDMVDFSTFFSLLGHSKPTMRILEIGSGSDETTLQ
                     ILKTLQSPEGARLFSKYHLTSASPEVFPTAKEKLKEYSGIEYSVLDINKDIVEQGFEPE
                     TYDVIIALNAFHATPNLKNTLSNARRLLAPGGRLILQEFCPKLRWINYIMGVFPSWWLG
                     VEHERSSEPFVSPSRWDEELRASGFSGVHGLVYDGMEPLQINANMISTAIEAQPKHSKQ
                     ISLLYHSDISPMAQEVADRFIHEGHAVTWTTLDQEPTSGQTVIVLLDLDKPFLFNASEK
                     DWAGIQKFIATCSSHSNNMIWVTKSAQAHCSEPSYGLLPGFARTIRSELSVNLATFEID
                     NFGVDAWEALVKLSRKFPKQSRDETLKPDYEYAFFEGQIHTSRYHWVSAAEDQESTIDD
                     ETEARLEVGKYGLLGSIAWNQVHAREVLQGDEVEVQMRSAGLNFKDVLVSMGIVDGPKD
                     RLGLEGSGIVARTAPGVNHLQVGDRVFVSDLGCLSTKMVTSAKLCAKIPDSLSFEDAAT
                     MPTSFLPNLMRETNNKGVDLVLNSLSGELLHASWKPIRPVRVFEATQIIDAFRYMQKGQ
                     HIGKIVINMPESPRQLQAQPKSHEITFSANASYLLVGGLGGLGRAVSTWMVERGARQLV
                     YISRSAGTNPEDGAFFAELEAQGCKAIAVAGDVTSEEVVKRAISLAEKPVAGIIQLSMV
                     LRDRNFLQMSYEDWQAPLSSKVHGTWNLHKAFENTKLDFFLLFSSISGVVGQWGQSNYA
                     AANTFLDSFVQYRHSLGLPASVIDVGVMEDVGYKSTLFKLLKSPSRNRHRGQHRRAATA
                     A"
     PFAM_domain     20007..20120
                     /aSDomain="ketoacyl-synt"
                     /aSTool="clusterhmmer"
                     /database="32.0"
                     /db_xref="PF00109.26"
                     /description="Beta-ketoacyl synthase, N-terminal domain"
                     /detection="hmmscan"
                     /domain_id="clusterhmmer_input.path1.gene362_0006"
                     /evalue="5.10E-05"
                     /label="input.path1.gene362"
                     /locus_tag="input.path1.gene362"
                     /protein_end="40"
                     /protein_start="2"
                     /score="23.0"
                     /tool="antismash"
                     /translation="QQGVLSPEGSCKTFDAAADGYARGEAINAVYIKKLDDA"
     CDS_motif       20046..20084
                     /aSTool="nrps_pks_domains"
                     /database="abmotifs"
                     /detection="hmmscan"
                     /domain_id="nrpspksmotif_input.path1.gene362_0001"
                     /evalue="1.30E-03"
                     /label="PKSI-KS_m4"
                     /locus_tag="input.path1.gene362"
                     /protein_end="28"
                     /protein_start="15"
                     /score="12.0"
                     /tool="antismash"
                     /translation="FDAAADGYARGEA"
     PFAM_domain     join(20145..20375,20429..20533)
                     /aSDomain="Ketoacyl-synt_C"
                     /aSTool="clusterhmmer"
                     /database="32.0"
                     /db_xref="PF02801.22"
                     /description="Beta-ketoacyl synthase, C-terminal domain"
                     /detection="hmmscan"
                     /domain_id="clusterhmmer_input.path1.gene362_0007"
                     /evalue="1.80E-32"
                     /label="input.path1.gene362"
                     /locus_tag="input.path1.gene362"
                     /protein_end="160"
                     /protein_start="48"
                     /score="111.8"
                     /tool="antismash"
                     /translation="AVIRSTFQNCDGKTAGMTNPSSQAHEDMMRAAYKIAQLPVSQTAF
                     VECHGTGTAVGDPLETVAIGNVFEGTGVYIGSVKPNVGHSEGASGITSLIKAVLALENQ
                     TIPPNIKF"
     CDS_motif       20277..20324
                     /aSTool="nrps_pks_domains"
                     /database="abmotifs"
                     /detection="hmmscan"
                     /domain_id="nrpspksmotif_input.path1.gene362_0002"
                     /evalue="3.30E-04"
                     /label="PKSI-KS_m5"
                     /locus_tag="input.path1.gene362"
                     /protein_end="108"
                     /protein_start="92"
                     /score="12.8"
                     /tool="antismash"
                     /translation="FVECHGTGTAVGDPLE"
     CDS_motif       join(20370..20375,20429..20467)
                     /aSTool="nrps_pks_domains"
                     /database="abmotifs"
                     /detection="hmmscan"
                     /domain_id="nrpspksmotif_input.path1.gene362_0003"
                     /evalue="3.90E-03"
                     /label="PKSI-KS_m6"
                     /locus_tag="input.path1.gene362"
                     /protein_end="138"
                     /protein_start="123"
                     /score="10.0"
                     /tool="antismash"
                     /translation="GSVKPNVGHSEGASG"
     PFAM_domain     join(20540..20552,20602..20714,20921..20944)
                     /aSDomain="KAsynt_C_assoc"
                     /aSTool="clusterhmmer"
                     /database="32.0"
                     /db_xref="PF16197.5"
                     /description="Ketoacyl-synthetase C-terminal extension"
                     /detection="hmmscan"
                     /domain_id="clusterhmmer_input.path1.gene362_0008"
                     /evalue="2.60E-13"
                     /label="input.path1.gene362"
                     /locus_tag="input.path1.gene362"
                     /protein_end="212"
                     /protein_start="162"
                     /score="50.4"
                     /tool="antismash"
                     /translation="PNPKIPFKEAKLRVPVEPTSWPTDRAERVSVNSFGIGGANAHTYL
                     NSTSS"
     CDS_motif       21083..21136
                     /aSTool="nrps_pks_domains"
                     /database="abmotifs"
                     /detection="hmmscan"
                     /domain_id="nrpspksmotif_input.path1.gene362_0004"
                     /evalue="2.40E-07"
                     /label="PKSI-AT-mM_m1"
                     /locus_tag="input.path1.gene362"
                     /protein_end="276"
                     /protein_start="258"
                     /score="22.8"
                     /tool="antismash"
                     /translation="FVFTGQGAQWAGMGVELM"
     aSDomain        join(21086..21224,21400..21726,22011..22012)
                     /aSDomain="PKS_AT"
                     /aSTool="nrps_pks_domains"
                     /database="nrpspksdomains.hmm"
                     /detection="hmmscan"
                     /domain_id="nrpspksdomains_input.path1.gene362_PKS_AT.1"
                     /evalue="5.00E-40"
                     /label="input.path1.gene362_PKS_AT.1"
                     /locus_tag="input.path1.gene362"
                     /protein_end="415"
                     /protein_start="259"
                     /score="129.4"
                     /specificity="consensus: mxmal"
                     /specificity="PKS signature: (unknown)"
                     /specificity="Minowa: mxmal"
                     /tool="antismash"
                     /translation="VFTGQGAQWAGMGVELMEAYPGFREDVEYLDGVLRGLPDGPEWSI
                     QAVVGHSSGEIAAAYAAKAISAKTAIIIAYYRGQVTKKKARAGAMAAVGLGREEATKLL
                     VDGVVIACENSPKSVTLSGDASKVEEVIQTLKMEQPDVFCRLLRVEMAYHSQ"
     aSModule        21086..26515
                     /domains="nrpspksdomains_input.path1.gene362_PKS_AT.1"
                     /domains="nrpspksdomains_input.path1.gene362_PKS_DH.1"
                     /domains="nrpspksdomains_input.path1.gene362_cMT.1"
                     /domains="nrpspksdomains_input.path1.gene362_PKS_ER.1"
                     /domains="nrpspksdomains_input.path1.gene362_PKS_KR.1"
                     /incomplete
                     /locus_tags="input.path1.gene362"
                     /starter_module
                     /tool="antismash"
                     /type="pks"
     CDS_motif       join(21221..21224,21400..21479)
                     /aSTool="nrps_pks_domains"
                     /database="abmotifs"
                     /detection="hmmscan"
                     /domain_id="nrpspksmotif_input.path1.gene362_0005"
                     /evalue="2.10E-07"
                     /label="PKSI-AT-mM_m3"
                     /locus_tag="input.path1.gene362"
                     /protein_end="332"
                     /protein_start="304"
                     /score="23.6"
                     /tool="antismash"
                     /translation="QAVVGHSSGEIAAAYAAKAISAKTAIII"
     PFAM_domain     join(21224,21400..21726,22011..22015)
                     /aSDomain="Acyl_transf_1"
                     /aSTool="clusterhmmer"
                     /database="32.0"
                     /db_xref="PF00698.21"
                     /description="Acyl transferase domain"
                     /detection="hmmscan"
                     /domain_id="clusterhmmer_input.path1.gene362_0009"
                     /evalue="1.20E-22"
                     /label="input.path1.gene362"
                     /locus_tag="input.path1.gene362"
                     /protein_end="416"
                     /protein_start="305"
                     /score="80.8"
                     /tool="antismash"
                     /translation="AVVGHSSGEIAAAYAAKAISAKTAIIIAYYRGQVTKKKARAGAMA
                     AVGLGREEATKLLVDGVVIACENSPKSVTLSGDASKVEEVIQTLKMEQPDVFCRLLRVE
                     MAYHSQI"
     aSDomain        22304..22798
                     /ASF="catalytic triad H,G,P found: False"
                     /aSDomain="PKS_DH"
                     /aSTool="nrps_pks_domains"
                     /database="nrpspksdomains.hmm"
                     /detection="hmmscan"
                     /domain_id="nrpspksdomains_input.path1.gene362_PKS_DH.1"
                     /evalue="2.10E-29"
                     /label="input.path1.gene362_PKS_DH.1"
                     /locus_tag="input.path1.gene362"
                     /protein_end="677"
                     /protein_start="512"
                     /score="94.8"
                     /tool="antismash"
                     /translation="HELLGSRMLESSDVEPSWRNVLQLDNVPWLRDHKIVEDIVFPAAG
                     YISAVGEAVRQTTGSQDYSIRRLVVKSALVMQEGQTPELITNLKPVALTDSLESDWFDF
                     TITSYDNEKWTKHCTGQVRGGRDKPGMVRPIEAHSRAVQSEAWYSAMKKTGLNYGPHFQ
                     LL"
     PFAM_domain     22304..23137
                     /aSDomain="PS-DH"
                     /aSTool="clusterhmmer"
                     /database="32.0"
                     /db_xref="PF14765.6"
                     /description="Polyketide synthase dehydratase"
                     /detection="hmmscan"
                     /domain_id="clusterhmmer_input.path1.gene362_0010"
                     /evalue="5.80E-66"
                     /label="input.path1.gene362"
                     /locus_tag="input.path1.gene362"
                     /protein_end="790"
                     /protein_start="512"
                     /score="222.7"
                     /tool="antismash"
                     /translation="HELLGSRMLESSDVEPSWRNVLQLDNVPWLRDHKIVEDIVFPAAG
                     YISAVGEAVRQTTGSQDYSIRRLVVKSALVMQEGQTPELITNLKPVALTDSLESDWFDF
                     TITSYDNEKWTKHCTGQVRGGRDKPGMVRPIEAHSRAVQSEAWYSAMKKTGLNYGPHFQ
                     LLQKITAHPARCIATATVQDYRESHESAYAIHPTVIDQTLQLFTVAMSNGLARRLDKLA
                     IPAVIGEMYVGEGGESVNMEVEAHVSAKGAIHGSAVATSNGEVVLSLSNSIFNPLE"
     CDS_motif       22388..22465
                     /aSTool="nrps_pks_domains"
                     /database="abmotifs"
                     /detection="hmmscan"
                     /domain_id="nrpspksmotif_input.path1.gene362_0006"
                     /evalue="4.10E-10"
                     /label="PKSI-DH_m2"
                     /locus_tag="input.path1.gene362"
                     /protein_end="566"
                     /protein_start="540"
                     /score="32.1"
                     /tool="antismash"
                     /translation="WLRDHKIVEDIVFPAAGYISAVGEAV"
     aSDomain        23657..24196
                     /aSDomain="MT"
                     /aSTool="nrps_pks_domains"
                     /database="nrpspksdomains.hmm"
                     /detection="hmmscan"
                     /domain_id="nrpspksdomains_input.path1.gene362_cMT.1"
                     /domain_subtype="cMT"
                     /evalue="4.20E-61"
                     /label="input.path1.gene362_cMT.1"
                     /locus_tag="input.path1.gene362"
                     /protein_end="1143"
                     /protein_start="963"
                     /score="198.0"
                     /tool="antismash"
                     /translation="FSLLGHSKPTMRILEIGSGSDETTLQILKTLQSPEGARLFSKYHL
                     TSASPEVFPTAKEKLKEYSGIEYSVLDINKDIVEQGFEPETYDVIIALNAFHATPNLKN
                     TLSNARRLLAPGGRLILQEFCPKLRWINYIMGVFPSWWLGVEHERSSEPFVSPSRWDEE
                     LRASGFSGVHGLVYDGM"
     PFAM_domain     23696..24013
                     /aSDomain="Methyltransf_12"
                     /aSTool="clusterhmmer"
                     /database="32.0"
                     /db_xref="PF08242.12"
                     /description="Methyltransferase domain"
                     /detection="hmmscan"
                     /domain_id="clusterhmmer_input.path1.gene362_0011"
                     /evalue="4.50E-14"
                     /label="input.path1.gene362"
                     /locus_tag="input.path1.gene362"
                     /protein_end="1082"
                     /protein_start="976"
                     /score="53.0"
                     /tool="antismash"
                     /translation="LEIGSGSDETTLQILKTLQSPEGARLFSKYHLTSASPEVFPTAKE
                     KLKEYSGIEYSVLDINKDIVEQGFEPETYDVIIALNAFHATPNLKNTLSNARRLLAPGG
                     RL"
     aSDomain        join(24830..25155,25478..25576,25775..25868)
                     /ASF="ER configuration inconclusive"
                     /aSDomain="PKS_ER"
                     /aSTool="nrps_pks_domains"
                     /database="nrpspksdomains.hmm"
                     /detection="hmmscan"
                     /domain_id="nrpspksdomains_input.path1.gene362_PKS_ER.1"
                     /evalue="5.60E-34"
                     /label="input.path1.gene362_PKS_ER.1"
                     /locus_tag="input.path1.gene362"
                     /protein_end="1527"
                     /protein_start="1354"
                     /score="109.4"
                     /tool="antismash"
                     /translation="GLLGSIAWNQVHAREVLQGDEVEVQMRSAGLNFKDVLVSMGIVDG
                     PKDRLGLEGSGIVARTAPGVNHLQVGDRVFVSDLGCLSTKMVTSAKLCAKIPDSLSFED
                     AATMPTSFLPNLMRETNNKGVDLVLNSLSGELLHASWKPIRPVRVFEATQIIDAFRYMQ
                     KGQHIGKIVI"
     CDS_motif       24917..24952
                     /aSTool="nrps_pks_domains"
                     /database="abmotifs"
                     /detection="hmmscan"
                     /domain_id="nrpspksmotif_input.path1.gene362_0007"
                     /evalue="4.20E-04"
                     /label="PKSI-ER_m1"
                     /locus_tag="input.path1.gene362"
                     /protein_end="1395"
                     /protein_start="1383"
                     /score="13.2"
                     /tool="antismash"
                     /translation="GLNFKDVLVSMG"
     CDS_motif       25509..25547
                     /aSTool="nrps_pks_domains"
                     /database="abmotifs"
                     /detection="hmmscan"
                     /domain_id="nrpspksmotif_input.path1.gene362_0008"
                     /evalue="2.30E-04"
                     /label="PKSI-ER_m7"
                     /locus_tag="input.path1.gene362"
                     /protein_end="1486"
                     /protein_start="1473"
                     /score="13.7"
                     /tool="antismash"
                     /translation="TNNKGVDLVLNSL"
     CDS_motif       25821..25868
                     /aSTool="nrps_pks_domains"
                     /database="abmotifs"
                     /detection="hmmscan"
                     /domain_id="nrpspksmotif_input.path1.gene362_0009"
                     /evalue="1.20E-07"
                     /label="PKSI-ER_m9"
                     /locus_tag="input.path1.gene362"
                     /protein_end="1527"
                     /protein_start="1511"
                     /score="24.3"
                     /tool="antismash"
                     /translation="AFRYMQKGQHIGKIVI"
     PFAM_domain     join(25938..26207,26258..26515)
                     /aSDomain="KR"
                     /aSTool="clusterhmmer"
                     /database="32.0"
                     /db_xref="PF08659.10"
                     /description="KR domain"
                     /detection="hmmscan"
                     /domain_id="clusterhmmer_input.path1.gene362_0012"
                     /evalue="7.70E-62"
                     /label="input.path1.gene362"
                     /locus_tag="input.path1.gene362"
                     /protein_end="1726"
                     /protein_start="1550"
                     /score="208.4"
                     /tool="antismash"
                     /translation="ASYLLVGGLGGLGRAVSTWMVERGARQLVYISRSAGTNPEDGAFF
                     AELEAQGCKAIAVAGDVTSEEVVKRAISLAEKPVAGIIQLSMVLRDRNFLQMSYEDWQA
                     PLSSKVHGTWNLHKAFENTKLDFFLLFSSISGVVGQWGQSNYAAANTFLDSFVQYRHSL
                     GLPASVIDVGVME"
     CDS_motif       25941..26039
                     /aSTool="nrps_pks_domains"
                     /database="abmotifs"
                     /detection="hmmscan"
                     /domain_id="nrpspksmotif_input.path1.gene362_0010"
                     /evalue="6.10E-15"
                     /label="PKSI-KR_m1"
                     /locus_tag="input.path1.gene362"
                     /protein_end="1584"
                     /protein_start="1551"
                     /score="47.7"
                     /tool="antismash"
                     /translation="SYLLVGGLGGLGRAVSTWMVERGARQLVYISRS"
     aSDomain        join(25941..26207,26258..26515)
                     /ASF="KR domain putatively catalyzing D-configuration
                     product formation"
                     /ASF="catalytic triad S,Y,N inconclusive"
                     /aSDomain="PKS_KR"
                     /aSTool="nrps_pks_domains"
                     /database="nrpspksdomains.hmm"
                     /detection="hmmscan"
                     /domain_id="nrpspksdomains_input.path1.gene362_PKS_KR.1"
                     /evalue="8.20E-57"
                     /label="input.path1.gene362_PKS_KR.1"
                     /locus_tag="input.path1.gene362"
                     /protein_end="1726"
                     /protein_start="1551"
                     /score="183.8"
                     /specificity="KR activity: active"
                     /specificity="KR stereochemistry: (unknown)"
                     /tool="antismash"
                     /translation="SYLLVGGLGGLGRAVSTWMVERGARQLVYISRSAGTNPEDGAFFA
                     ELEAQGCKAIAVAGDVTSEEVVKRAISLAEKPVAGIIQLSMVLRDRNFLQMSYEDWQAP
                     LSSKVHGTWNLHKAFENTKLDFFLLFSSISGVVGQWGQSNYAAANTFLDSFVQYRHSLG
                     LPASVIDVGVME"
     CDS_motif       26360..26470
                     /aSTool="nrps_pks_domains"
                     /database="abmotifs"
                     /detection="hmmscan"
                     /domain_id="nrpspksmotif_input.path1.gene362_0011"
                     /evalue="4.00E-22"
                     /label="PKSI-KR_m4"
                     /locus_tag="input.path1.gene362"
                     /protein_end="1711"
                     /protein_start="1674"
                     /score="70.8"
                     /tool="antismash"
                     /translation="LDFFLLFSSISGVVGQWGQSNYAAANTFLDSFVQYRH"
     CDS             join(29580..29589,29918..30262,30363..32056,32311..32316)
                     /Name="input.path1.gene363"
                     /gene="input.path1.gene363"
                     /source="GlimmerHMM"
                     /transl_table=1
                     /translation="MVAPSSLKKMTSSLSDSDLKEFESELVNWSMQIKDEMAMQSAISI
                     EREAQENSKYRFTSRKAAQADAHERQLATYINNLNRCSQYDFETTWKQIRKKGSTQLFA
                     KSPNYTQWSIAGVSSTLIFTGKLGCGKSVMMANMVEDLITKAVGDLDTVAYFFCKHDIL
                     EGLEAGTIIAALTRQLLHPWPKIPALQDADTLMTDGPQLLDILWSKLPDTANIYIVVDG
                     LDQCAQEEQKEVMNWMQQLQKVRCVRLCMSSRIDPDKTTLPILEEYGSAQVTPVPENSS
                     DIDSFIDLELDACLQDGQLRLGDPSLIIEIRAALRKGSQGMFLWVALQIKSLCAMQSDL
                     EIREALRHLPQGLSDTYDDILRRKNQSQCSPLTKYQQLIFEITSAAWRPLTVFEIKEAL
                     AIVPGVTTPDLSQSLNSVYATLGSCGCLLIVDEEELTVRLVHPSFEQFLIEKYKSPLGS
                     RFTAPQAHFTMAERIVTYLSYAAFRGEVSKYRIPEVDVTTVPSRIVTSTVSSKAVQALA
                     LKFLRSVRQPQVDVSRTLAEALETHRRSQEHKFYFYEYAKVYCMQHFARVFEPGLHIEK
                     LLPELLSNNTVSLKPGHDQFDPFLFLVASNNIEMFKIFYVGQQGLDLKDHEHLIAAIRL
                     TIENDAFEMLGLILKAGNLDYNLQFKWNTEDDTAESLLAHATDFGSLKM"
     PFAM_domain     30365..30811
                     /aSDomain="NACHT"
                     /aSTool="clusterhmmer"
                     /database="32.0"
                     /db_xref="PF05729.12"
                     /description="NACHT domain"
                     /detection="hmmscan"
                     /domain_id="clusterhmmer_input.path1.gene363_0013"
                     /evalue="9.80E-09"
                     /label="input.path1.gene363"
                     /locus_tag="input.path1.gene363"
                     /protein_end="268"
                     /protein_start="119"
                     /score="35.3"
                     /tool="antismash"
                     /translation="TLIFTGKLGCGKSVMMANMVEDLITKAVGDLDTVAYFFCKHDILE
                     GLEAGTIIAALTRQLLHPWPKIPALQDADTLMTDGPQLLDILWSKLPDTANIYIVVDGL
                     DQCAQEEQKEVMNWMQQLQKVRCVRLCMSSRIDPDKTTLPILEEY"
     CDS             complement(join(33336..34352,34622..34752,34815..35121,
                     35189..35421,36664..36982,37049..37311,37387..38092,
                     38143..38445,38451..38756,38821..38964))
                     /Name="input.path1.gene364"
                     /gene="input.path1.gene364"
                     /source="GlimmerHMM"
                     /transl_table=1
                     /translation="MASPASSRSPPSPSASFYDLSDDEEGEYNTIRHTETGRGVKLLYT
                     KSKVYIHPTPSAKDNIPGFIALVQQKSPPQTADARPSTASSKNEHASSLLLAWLPETAL
                     GDAYDTYVKVDLSDTSSPPRQTYLVPPPPTTTSHASSIGTYAFAVPRDILAPGAPPSIG
                     WWFGSVVVNTRAGDSFPALFFHDSECQSTIMQRKKLAKESFDPFGDGGGMFWGGDEVLR
                     WLKRYVHVERSGADNAIYLIDPSEEDKRADGDASSSKDQGKRDGAMDPVTKALKEARWS
                     FLEKLSQVTTFTRRTAQNISENKNLPPQIRRLIQNPEVQTLQEEFDSARLYLARWAMGI
                     AEQSERERNQRIWTAKDVLAMEESDVGDFEILDMDRMSMGDRRKPVTMEEWKGFFDRHG
                     RLHITPDEVKERIFHGGLHPDDGVRKEAWLFLLGVYDWNSSEEERRANLNSRRDEYIRL
                     KGAWWEKMVDGHGSLEAEEWWKDQKNRIEKDVHRTDRTIPIFMGEDIPHPDPDSPFSEV
                     GTNVHLEQMKDMLLTYNEYNKELGYVQGMSDLLAPIYAVMQDDAIAFWGFVGFMDRMER
                     SFLRNQSGMRKQLLTLDHLVQLMDPKLYVHLQSADSTNFFFFFRMLLVWYKREFEWADV
                     LRLWESLWTDYLSGNFHIFIALAILEKHRDVIMAHLQHFDEVLKYGASTAAYESKTAHQ
                     SSAGGFANEDSLSLSTRPTSATLPAGARVLYATALVAAGTWSHALSIPSSRSAPFSSPQ
                     VQRTKHASGTVRMPSESFIGPSCSDLVEFMKSVKDMPTKHKGAFDNLSKKTIETVCNID
                     ALHVWESGDDMDELLQLTQVIIKLKIEAAKSEAKRRKEPAMVIISSEKLAAKSNRDAFS
                     RICDLVGHITSIGGKKHLEGTVCAFDAIVIVRGRLDNYAQRLNIPVLFVDPSSQLISFQ
                     HLSTYMFFWASYIHLLFPASLLRTHFHLGLDALVTFCFRLFAASTSNFGAPTVRAVKEH
                     LTASLATPWARTAIDPGSYNKQACRAAGNDLSIHNGIQLADAPFDSFTNLLTYPFPAFS
                     RLPLCPVENPRASAMGQKYFAAPVGFDTARCRMRVESEARFHVLLPGEGVDVGMVTGYI
                     RGTMMGVVECIRRDKDKSGEAGFTADIQEVNKEAWADVVKACQWALEQCKGKMPEGMEE
                     KVGCVGKKLGDGTYSFAVGKKGKTGGEWHAEQASQGWGGGNGYGGGYGMQVQGWGRDER
                     NGGGWFSGKAMMGNPWG"
     PFAM_domain     complement(join(36701..36982,37049..37311,37387..37579))
                     /aSDomain="RabGAP-TBC"
                     /aSTool="clusterhmmer"
                     /database="32.0"
                     /db_xref="PF00566.18"
                     /description="Rab-GTPase-TBC domain"
                     /detection="hmmscan"
                     /domain_id="clusterhmmer_input.path1.gene364_0014"
                     /evalue="2.60E-38"
                     /label="input.path1.gene364"
                     /locus_tag="input.path1.gene364"
                     /protein_end="668"
                     /protein_start="422"
                     /score="131.9"
                     /tool="antismash"
                     /translation="VRKEAWLFLLGVYDWNSSEEERRANLNSRRDEYIRLKGAWWEKMV
                     DGHGSLEAEEWWKDQKNRIEKDVHRTDRTIPIFMGEDIPHPDPDSPFSEVGTNVHLEQM
                     KDMLLTYNEYNKELGYVQGMSDLLAPIYAVMQDDAIAFWGFVGFMDRMERSFLRNQSGM
                     RKQLLTLDHLVQLMDPKLYVHLQSADSTNFFFFFRMLLVWYKREFEWADVLRLWESLWT
                     DYLSGNFHIFIALAILEKHRDVIM"
     CDS             complement(join(41243..41374,41425..41879,42972..43364,
                     43515..43830,44310..44348))
                     /Name="input.path1.gene365"
                     /gene="input.path1.gene365"
                     /source="GlimmerHMM"
                     /transl_table=1
                     /translation="MSLEKFPAELLDEAYDEVPPPYFEPERSVKQVRETTEMEQTAVQL
                     SNFLGADTLMIVVGKMTKLQALSVNLPQDWLNKQLHYPDPDNPLGVGHHWKKELNLRLD
                     LLEKVRESVAGIFRCVGGNDEYLRDPALAPNSNLQRLYPNHQRTSALWKLVSRCTNLSS
                     LGLAGTQRIEAPDSAWDGTLQLKNVYMQRVALHSEQLVEMMALDVEAVDFRDVKLVSGT
                     WETVFDVLFASPRLVYVNVRNLAYAEDALPLSAFAHGGSVLRSKPEAPEWARQCNGKCT
                     FTKTSTRTVWATKKITLQPKPATTTEVTIQTSTSTSTLAQDTSVFSTTSILYTTSTFTS
                     TSTDTDTRTATATVTVAPGTSTIPAPAGFTPIKSVFPGANTPSKRSPEQRKQKQPAGPE
                     VHHKVSHQHLDSMASPLHGNSQEHLHHDHGNKRAPHPSQLHHHDP"
ORIGIN
        1 acaaaagggt atatacgtaa atgccgcaaa acaccagaac ccctcgaagg catgcgcgtc
       61 aactggagga cttgagtaat gtctgatgga ctcttgttat gaatcgtaca cggcatcgtg
      121 atcattgggt agtgtcgtgg gagctactgg ttatgctgct gcggttggtg ccctcgctga
      181 tgtatgtgac aacgctgtgg cgcttatact ggctcgccag attggtctcc cgtgacggtg
      241 gactggataa gccctgctga ccttgtggaa tttgaggcga taagggtaag gggtgaaggc
      301 ttgcttcgga tgctccgtag cggtcgcgta aacgcttgat ttcgcgcagg cgattgcgcc
      361 atgaggaaac agattctcca ccatcttttg taaaccatac cgaggagaag acacaagcgt
      421 tgatggcgat aagacggcag taggcggcga gatgtttacc cgcgagaatc ttcgtctcag
      481 ccgcgggtga gatatcgggg aagccaggct tggacatgac ctgcaccttg taatacctat
      541 ctttgccatc gggatcggaa tcgagccggc ggtcgacgaa agatgcgcgc gactcgggcg
      601 aaatgacaat gtgcacgtag ttgaaagcag acgggaacgt atcgaagttg tatggaagcc
      661 cggaatcgtt ataaatgata ttgacaaagt cgttgccaat gtgtcgtttt ttgttcgggt
      721 aggtcatctc gtcatctcga tttgtaggca tcatggtcgt aatgtggaaa acgagttcga
      781 tacacctatc tcgccaacaa taggtgaatt cgccatcttg gtcgttgcgc gtgtcaagtc
      841 ctcccgtgtt gaacttggca cctttgaggc ggcatagcgt tcctatatcg ctcaagaagg
      901 atgtgtaggc tggtggccca atatcgttca tgaagatttc tcgttcgtcg gtttggccgt
      961 cgccgatgta gatcacacca actttgtagc tgtcaacagc ggaaatccga tcgaacgagg
     1021 cgattgcacg acggatcata tcgtcatcgg gcaagacaat gggtgggtca agataggaat
     1081 tgaaagaagc ataaaaagtc tggaaaatgt cgtctgggag gataccgaca tatgacgagc
     1141 tctggaacgc ctctgctgcg agaccgacag ttaaaggaac ctggtggcgt ggaggcgggg
     1201 cgaggagagg acgcacagaa agacagcggg tggcgcactg tgtattcatt agtattcgtc
     1261 cgtgatgcta atggaaagat gcttactggt cgtctggtga tgatctgtga aacgcccgtc
     1321 cttgcagctg tctctatagt gaccaagctc tggccaacga tccaggactt tttccacact
     1381 tcgccatcgt ctggcttagc aaagtgctcg tctgctactg tctcatcgcg gtccgaatag
     1441 cagaccaggt tcatcatgtc tacaatgacc tgcccttgtt cttccagttc cgtctgacgg
     1501 cccataccat ctgtgaatcg aagactccgc gatatccaag gcatgagttt cggtcgatcc
     1561 tccatcttca agctcatgaa ccagaaagcg atcacatgat aagccaaaga atataagtat
     1621 tggggaagat cgtcctccaa gactttggta tgcttcgccg ccgcagcatc tggggacgag
     1681 gtcatttccc ggttattccc actgtgacga attgagcggt gattgttgtg caataatgca
     1741 gaggcgtttc gttcgcgttg gtctcggata tgctgtaaat accgaaaact aacgccgaaa
     1801 accatcttga attcgtcttc cctgaagttc ttgtacagct cgggcatgcg tgccaaggaa
     1861 gttaggaaat ccaaaatatg tatggcagtt gcaggcttcg tgacaatttg cgacatcttc
     1921 tgtataacta tatccaagga cttgctcacc gacagtggga gctccaagca gcagacagaa
     1981 agtgcatgga tgcaccattt cgacgttcta tcccaattgc taatcccatg aatgaaagct
     2041 ttgacaaggt catcttcctc gctcttctca aaatagtcgt gatagcttat caaaaccgtg
     2101 aggatatgaa acaagcacac ggccacgtct gctttcttta gaagagtgtg cggtggaggc
     2161 tcttggaagg atgagttgcg aatttgttcg cagatgacat tgcggagcat tttgagctgt
     2221 ggtatgcaac tgcgcacgag ggactggttg gacagttgag gtcccaggtg cacaacgaca
     2281 tagctgtaga cttcccagtc tggagacttt tgcagtaggg atatagcgag ctcgagccac
     2341 aatgtaattt ccatatcaag aatttcatct tcgaggggat agaattcagg gttgatatgt
     2401 gaaaaaacaa ctcggctgac atcaggacaa ggctcctctg ggagaccttt tggaccaggg
     2461 tacatccaca ggggcggaac gggtttcgat acacgaccga cgccactagg aatgcgagaa
     2521 acgggcttgc tgattgaagg gagtgggcta ccagatacct ttcgctgttc acgaaaaagt
     2581 gactgatctt catgccgaga ttggtcagcc gtgtgctcgt gtgcagtggc gacggccgat
     2641 tcctgagttc tgcaaagaat agctgccagg cttctgcctt cagatgaaga gttcacaaac
     2701 agagcgtgcg tggaatccgc tcggagacgg gacaatagcc gtaagacggt gagacgagcg
     2761 tcgctctcgt agccatcagt acccgcaaca tgacgcaggg tttcgtaaag aagacgtgtc
     2821 ttgcgggcag actgtttgac acttctgatg aacaagcgaa cgaatcctgt agctatgacg
     2881 ttgccaggag aacccaatgc ccggtcgctt tccaatagga aagatgcaga caaagcttgt
     2941 gcaatgttgt ctgaggaatt atgcgatgct gccgtccgct gcattcgtcg ctttagcaac
     3001 tcgatcgtgt ccggaaaatt gtcatatgat gctcgatcag caacgtcaac cgcgaagtca
     3061 accagctcgc tcaacacagc cacatcctct tcatgatcga tgttgttcaa cagtagggct
     3121 ccgcactgga gagccaggtc gctcggacac aggacctcga cagtgctgtg cgtctcgcgt
     3181 agagcttgaa tagccatgat gcggagcgag cgaggcctgc tactatcctt tatgatcccg
     3241 gacaccatgc tgcgacagac ttcaagccac ttttcgttcg aagggtgtag atatcgctca
     3301 tcgacatgat attggatgac attttcggta gtggaatcgt tgaggcggtg cgcaagacgc
     3361 ataaaaagat ccatgacagc gtctttctgt acaaagtcaa gatcgccggt caagaggtcg
     3421 agtttactca gaaccctgaa gactctgtct tctgaatggc gcgccgcagt ctccgcccgt
     3481 ggagcgggca cagaaagatc aaggttcgag atgacatcac cagcctcatc gccgttggag
     3541 acaaccgaac ctgcgccgtt gctgagagga ttccgagaga tggagccgtt tctagaaata
     3601 gtctcctctt cgaggatctt gtgcgactgt gccctcagac gctcatcgcc tcgttcagca
     3661 cacgcaaaaa tgatatccaa cagctcggtc caatctacct cggacaatag caggcctttg
     3721 agtgacgtat cggacagtat tgcatcgatg agatccatta cgtattcttc ttgagttttg
     3781 tgagggttgt ggatcgaagc cttcaaagca ggaaacaaca gtgacatggg cacgatggga
     3841 agaccattcc gtccgttctc gagtaaaagt tgctgtagaa cttgtatcgt tcctctgtaa
     3901 gcactggaat cgcggccttt gcggacaggg ccgtcgttca gcgtgcgtaa gagagcatta
     3961 atggcgacct gtccgacgtg tgacttgaag aggttactca acgtattcca ggtctgagga
     4021 cgcagattct ccagctggag gtggacagca cacaagactt ccaggcaagg gcgtagagat
     4081 gggctcggta cgtgcacgta ggtgatgatg gtatcgaaca gcttgaccga gttctctata
     4141 tctggcaagc ggaaagtctc ttggcatatg gtgacgatct tggccaacaa atgttgcaga
     4201 tcgtcgtcgc caaagacttt ggagttgaac ttgcagatgt cgatggtgta gtcaaacagc
     4261 tgctggagat tctcgagctc ttgcacgggc tccacgctct ttttgccgcc gctcgtcttg
     4321 cgcgatgcct tgtgtgcctc gacgctttgg cggtagcagg catcgaacga ggacaggacg
     4381 aaatgggcca gcgaagactc gcaggcttcg acctgacggc cacccttggt cagggcggcg
     4441 atgatgtcga ggcgcttgtc gaagctgcgg tcgttcttgc gcagcgaggc ggcgtcgaag
     4501 agcacgttgc gctcgagggc attgagcttg gagagaccga cgcagtgcct gaggagcctg
     4561 tatccggcgt cggcgacgtg gtcgggctgc tccgggagaa gcatgtcgct ggcgcgcgac
     4621 cacagatcga gcacgttctc gacgacatag tcctgcatga tggtgcatat cttgtctacg
     4681 gcggcggcgc gctcggcgaa gggccggtgc ctgtccagct gctcgacgag gtcctggagc
     4741 tcgggcgggc cgccgagcac ggggcgggca tgcttgggga cgacatgctc gctgatgcgc
     4801 ttgagcgagc cgtcggcgga ggcggtcggg ctggccaggg tctcggcgag cgaggcggag
     4861 cgctgcgggg tgtagagggt cgacgaggcc gagggcggcg gcgtagggct cttgaggcgg
     4921 ccgccggtca gtgagcggaa ggcgccaaac agggcggagg aggacgagcg gcggtcgggg
     4981 gtgcgcggga catggtcggc tggagacatg gggcgcgcgg cgggtgggac gggaggcgag
     5041 gcagctgtgt gtcgggcagc tgtctgttcg gaggatgctt gggggacggc gggctggccg
     5101 agtcactcat cgaagcggcg atgcggcgac gcggcggggc ctggggcgcg tggacggcgg
     5161 tgcgagtgcg agtgcgagtg cggcgggcgg ggggcagcta ctcatggcgg gtgcccatgg
     5221 cggactggct ttggggtggc gggtggaggt acaagtggag gtggaggtgg ccgaggagga
     5281 gaaggagcgg cgctgggctg cggcggcggc ggcggtggtg gtggccagac gggacgggag
     5341 cggcgggcaa actgggcgac gtctgctggc ggttaggctt tagcgaccaa aaatccatcc
     5401 tggccctggc ctggaaatct ggggtatgct cagcgcacgc gtcgccggct ggtccccgtc
     5461 acgctagacc tgcgtcccgc cgcccgccgc gctgttctgt tttgctgccg cagagaaagc
     5521 aaacaccgca aattgtcacc gcctgcgtgt ctgcgtgcct gcgtgtctgc acccccatcc
     5581 cgcccacccc tcctcgccca tccacgctcc cccggccgct gtccaccatg gccaccgaca
     5641 ttgcagcgct ggcccagctg ctcgaggcca gcctggaccc cagcaagagc cgccaaggtc
     5701 agtgtttatg ccccgccgcc caagtgtgct gtgctgcccc cttccccccg tgtatccccc
     5761 tcccgcccgt cctgctatca gctgctgact gctgcgtgaa gccgaggacg ccatcgccca
     5821 ggagcagacc aagcagggct tctcgctcag cctcctccag ctcgtcgcca gcgacgcctt
     5881 cccctcgacc gtccgcctcg ccagcgccct ctacttcaag aaccacatca agcgcaactg
     5941 ggtcaacgag gatggcgtcc accagctgcc cgccaacgag gtcaccgcca tcaagaacga
     6001 gctcatcggc ctcatggtca gcgtcccgcc gaacctgcag gcccagctcg gcgaggccat
     6061 cagcgccatc gccgacagcg acttctggga gcagtggcag accctcgtcg ccgacctcgt
     6121 ctcgcgcctg accaccgaca acaccaccgt caacatcggc gtgctgcgcg tcgcacactc
     6181 catcttcaag cgctggcgcc cgctcttccg ctccgacggc ctcttcaccg agatcaacca
     6241 cgtcttgagc cagttcagcg agcccttcct gcagcagctc cagtacgtcg acgccatcat
     6301 cacaaacgcc cagggcaacg ccgacgtgct caagggcgcc ttcaccgagc tcgagctcat
     6361 cgtcaagctc ttctacgacc tctcctgcca ggacctgccg cccgtcttcg aggacaacat
     6421 tgccgccatc tgctcgctcc tgcacaagta cctcgtctac gacaacgccg ccttgcacac
     6481 cgacgacgac gacgagtctg gcgtgctgga atacacaagg gccggcatct ttgaagtgct
     6541 gatgctgtac gtgcaaaagt acgaggacgt cttcggtgca cacctcggcc agtttgtcga
     6601 ttccacatgg cagtttctca catccataac cctggagacc aagtacgaca tacttgtcag
     6661 caaggcgctg cagttcctga ccagtgttgc aactaccaag cacgccgaat cgttcaataa
     6721 ccaggatgtc ttggttcaga tcatggagaa gatcatcctc cagaacctga ccctgcgcga
     6781 gtccgatgtc gagctcttcg aagacgagcc catcgaattc atcaggagag atcttgaggg
     6841 ctcagacagc gacacgagac gccgggcagc taccaacttc ctgcgcactt tgttgcagcg
     6901 ctaccaggat cttgtaacga gcacagccca gaagtacatc gatatcttcc tccaggaata
     6961 cgcgaagaac ccgcaagaga actggaagca caaggatacc gccgtctacc tgttttccgc
     7021 cattgccgcc ctgggcaccg tcactgcagc caagggtgtg gtcagcgtca accccaatgt
     7081 cgatgttctg agcttctttc aaaacaacat cgcctctgac ctgcagagcc aggattccca
     7141 tgtgatcctg aaggtggatt ctgtcaagtt tctgtacaac ttccgtaacc agctttcgcc
     7201 cgacctgtgg cgcgctgctt tccctctgct cgtcaaccac ctcgccaact cgaactacgt
     7261 ggtgcatact tacgccgcca ttgccgtgga acgtgctctc tacttgacag atgaagcatc
     7321 caagacatcg gtcatcccca aggatcaggt tcttggctct tcaaaggaac tcctcaccca
     7381 tctgttccaa ctcatcacca agaactccgc tcccgaaaaa atccaagaaa acgaattcct
     7441 catgaagtgt gtgatgcgcg tgctcatctt catccgcgac ggcgtactac ccatggacga
     7501 actcgtgctt ggctttttcg tcaccgtgct caagatcatc cgccacaacc caagcaatcc
     7561 ccgattccaa tacttcttgt tcgaagccct tggtgccttg atcaggttcg ctgctcctac
     7621 gcacagtcag ctgttcgagg agaagctcgc ggatcccttc caagctatct tggagaacaa
     7681 cgtggaggag tttgcacctt acgtattcca gctcttcgct gcactattgg aagcgaaccc
     7741 atctggcgca ctcacaagct actaccagtc gcttttccag gtcatcattc aacccagcgt
     7801 ctgggagtcc aagggcaata ttccagcctt ggtccgccta ctcacggcca tcatctcgcg
     7861 cgacgcgcaa acaattgtcg ccaacaacca actggagcca attctgggca tcttccacaa
     7921 actcgtcatg tccaaggcta acgaaacaca cgctttcgac ttgattcaaa ccatcatcgc
     7981 cgttgtgcct acttccgcgc tgagccaata ttattctacc atccttcagc ttatgatcac
     8041 ccgcctgtcg ggctccaaga cagaaaactt ttcgcagcgc ttcattgcct tttatcattt
     8101 catctctgcc cgtgatggaa tgggcgcgga cttcttcgtc accatcactg atcaagtcca
     8161 gcacgagtaa gtaaagatga cttgtagtac caatttcatt tactaatctt caccagcgtc
     8221 ttcaagggta tctacctcgg catcattctt cccgacacgc agaagcttcc ccgtccagtc
     8281 gatcgcaaga cggccgtggt ctcttttacc aagaccctca ccgactccca agccttcgtg
     8341 gacaggtacc ccaagggttg gaatctgacc acccagaaac tgattgagtt gttggtcaac
     8401 ccgccaaccg tcaacaagca cgacgacgtt atcgtcgacc aagatgtcga tgagctgggc
     8461 ttcggtgtag gtttcaccca gctgaacacc tgcaagaagc cggtgaagga ccccttccct
     8521 gaaattaccg atgtcaaggc atgggtcggg cagttcttga aggacgcgaa cgcgaggcac
     8581 aacgggaaga ttgtctcctt cgtgcaggag aggctcgatg acagcactag ggcggctttg
     8641 caggagtatc tgaagtagat ggtggtgttc caaaacggtg gttcggggaa gttgactttt
     8701 caacgcgtca atgcaaaacg gatagaagaa gataatgata ccaactgcgc gacggtggcg
     8761 ttaaattaga gcaatgggtg ggtgaggata ggccagcatc tatgtgtata tcgcccacga
     8821 aggctgcgaa aagaaaatag gatacgtttt tttactgagc acttggcctt gtgggcttaa
     8881 tactcagtta tacagacgaa tgtgcctgaa acagatggac agtgatggat atacggatcc
     8941 atggatctat gtgcatcatg tgatttttag agaagcttga aactctgtct tagagttgaa
     9001 gtggatggat agctgcatca aaacagcaag tgggctgagc tgcgtgcagt cagatgcgtt
     9061 catacagcgt tttttcgcgc gaatcatcct gtagtcgcct aacaaacgcg gcatatatac
     9121 gcggcttggc ttttcccaag tgacatgcca gtagatttat agtctatgta agccggacac
     9181 ttccatcaca cgcaggcttc gtggcagcat gtacagcatg tacatatgta ggtatggatc
     9241 taaccaggta ataatgcatc aagcaccggc atccagcact acacatgcat atgcgagatg
     9301 cccaaattac aattcccatc cccaaatcat cgatgatacc tcaatgctaa acggtaaacg
     9361 cgcattccac ttcacaacgt cactagtgca accttcccgt tcaccactag ccaggaacgc
     9421 cgctacttcc caaaccaacg ccgcgggctc gttttctctg ccaactgcat gtcatgtcga
     9481 gtccccggtg accccgagag gcgacattgt cagtcagtcc gctctctctc agtagcagag
     9541 tccgtccaga aagacgctag gcctgattga agcaatgagg atgcttgcca ccagttccgc
     9601 gggggcgtgc cttcatcgac tccccatatc cactctcgcc aatctcattt ctttttacgt
     9661 agtccatgtg ctaacgggag gaccgaggct cctgcctact agcatccggt ctcgaaagaa
     9721 aagatgggaa cgctgggaaa atttcgaaga accggacgtg ggaagcacgg gcgtgtttga
     9781 ttttatgtgt cgtcatgact acggctcgtc acagggcgat gggcgggcgg gcacacgttt
     9841 tgccgcattg agcttgggac actgcgctgc gaggatgcgg gagtgatggg cggttgttcg
     9901 atcgtttaga tggtgggatg gcgtctccgt tgctcagatc ttagtgtctg ccttgtcggg
     9961 ctctgtccct tgtccaggct gcggtatcta gtttagctgt agactacttt ggtggtctat
    10021 gtaccgtcta cctacgtgct ataactgggt aatcgtaacc gcggccgcgt tcgccgcact
    10081 ccagcgtatg taggtaggta ggtatattac cctactgcga ccctgccctg cgtccagcta
    10141 gcaaccctga acgcgccgac ctgcgcgtgt ctcgatcgtc ctgcccttgc ctctgacaac
    10201 ttggaaactg cctgtcctcg acaatggcga ccaaggattc catcagcgac caccatgccg
    10261 tgagctcaga tgccgagcgg gaccttccca ccacaaagac gcactccaag gtcgaagtcc
    10321 ccatctacaa cgatgttgag cgcgtgtcgt ccaccgacat ttccttcggc gccatcctca
    10381 agggtacggc ggccaacccg ctgaccacct tcgagaagaa ggctgcactc atcaacgtcg
    10441 agctggacaa gttcggcatg ggccgctacc agatatgcat ctggttcctg tgcggcttcg
    10501 ggtactttct cgacctcgcg tggtcgcagg gcgtgggcct gattgcctcc gccgtctacc
    10561 aggagatgga cgtgcccgat gcgcggacag gggacatctg gtcgctggcg aacgcggggc
    10621 tcgccgtggg ggcactcacg tttggtctgc tggtcgatgt cattgggagg aagtgggcgt
    10681 tcaatctgac ttgtctgata acgtcggttt ttgggctgct tatcgtacgt gtgaacctat
    10741 gatcgtcgag ctggagtgaa cgtcactaac caccttctct ttgctcatta caggctgctc
    10801 caaagtacaa ctacgaagct atttgcggta tctatttcct agcgtcgttg ggactgggag
    10861 gcaacatccc catcgatgcg accatcgccc tagaatttct cccgcaaagt cgccggaatc
    10921 tcgtggcctt gctctctcta tggcaaccca ttggtgtggt agccgcttcg ggaattgcct
    10981 atggaaccgc cgccaaatac cgatgcgatg tcgaccttcc atcttgcaga gctgttggtg
    11041 aaggcgaacc ctgctgcacc gtgtctagca atatgggctg gcggtacgaa gtcatcatcc
    11101 tcggatgcgt aacgctactc atcttcttcc ttcgcttctt cgtcttcacg ttccatgagt
    11161 cgcccaagtt tctgctcagc aggggtagag aagcggaagc tatcgaggtg ctgcataaga
    11221 tcgcgaagtt caatcgtgca ccgcctcctg agctgacgct ggagatgttc gccttgatcg
    11281 atgaaacaga ctcgaccggc tcggctgcag ctatcgatgg tccacagaca cgtgcccaga
    11341 ctgccaaaaa cgtgtggacg ggtttcttga aagagatcaa gcgtgtcaag ggcgttttca
    11401 cgaacagact gcaactgttc attttcgtgc ttcttgccat cgcttacatg gtactttttc
    11461 ccctttctcc cttttctcca tctacattct gactggctat tcagggtgac tactggtcct
    11521 tcaacctcgc aggctccttc cttcccatca tcctgctccg caataacgta tcagacggcc
    11581 gaggatccgt atcagacacc taccagcaat acgtcatcat ctacgcgccc ggaattatcg
    11641 gtgcggtgct agccctcgcc tccgtacaga tgccactcat cggacgaaag tggtcattgg
    11701 ttttctccgc tgtttgtcaa ggtattgcca tggctatgta cacgcaggtt aagaacactg
    11761 cgggttatgt tgggcttaat gcgctggagt atgtgatgca gactgtatgt accattggga
    11821 ttcatctttg tcgacgcatt tactgacaaa ccatctagtt tttcaatgcc gtgctctatg
    11881 catctgcacc tgagctattc gatacgagct accgcgggac cgtcagcggc atgctgtctt
    11941 gccttggtcg tatatccggt attgtggcgc cttttgcggg tgcgagctat cttggtgaaa
    12001 agagctcggg tattttatgg ttgggggcag ggggtatttg gctcgctgcc ttggccatgg
    12061 ttttcctgcc tgttgagatg aggaacaggc agatgtttta aatacttgct atcgggttat
    12121 tgaacataaa actcctcacc ggtcttatag taatttttta cgaggattga atattatgac
    12181 taaatttcag ttctagttct agtgatacgt tgctattgtg tatgaagtta tgcttggtaa
    12241 cgctctcgcc actaacgaaa caatgatgca aaatgctttg atattcatgc caaacatcat
    12301 cgcgttgtta accaacccaa cgtcatcttc caaacgattc cacgctcacc cgaaatgccg
    12361 aaatttccat gaatagtcag gtccttctct agtctctaga atcaactgct cctggtgttt
    12421 cattatcaca ggcactagtc aagcagacac cacatccacc tctggacgtc attatatgtg
    12481 atgaatactt ctcaggagtc gaccacctca tagctcacct tgctaatgcc tttctgtctc
    12541 ttgatattgc gtaccaccac tctccctagc tctttcaacg tctttacatg tgttcctcca
    12601 catggatagc ttcccaaacc cccaatatcc acgaccctga cctgctcacc ttcttccacg
    12661 gctgcaccgt ccatgccact gatgcacttc tgatccgctt cagaagcact ccagaaatgt
    12721 atatcaatct acatctcgtc agcgccaagt ctcttttctc caaaacgatt tcatcttcat
    12781 gaaactggac caaagtacaa acaaactcac agcatgatcc tgcgccacca actcatcaac
    12841 cttagcctgg atcgccgcct tcgcctcccc aggaatcaac ccgacattct ccacaaatgc
    12901 tgccccagga taatgagacg ccttcccatc cttcagatcc ctcggcaatc ccgctgcccc
    12961 ttcgcgactc aacatactaa tcgccagccc aagcacgtga ccccccgtgt gcagcctcga
    13021 atgcaacacc cgcgtcggga catcgacatc ctgccggatg tccagtccta cctcttgatc
    13081 cgtgaagatg acttcctggg gttcgaagga gcccaggtgg aggattgatg ggtcgacctt
    13141 gcggacctgg tggactgtga acttggggtc gttgcctgag ggcgttggag atgtgagtgt
    13201 tatggtgccg ttgtcggatg gttggccgcc gccttgggcg tggaagattg tcgagggggt
    13261 ggtgagtatg tagggggttt tgtcggtggg cttgaagagg ggttggaggt ttgcggggag
    13321 tgaggaaagt ggggtgatgg aggtaagggt ggaggtgtgg gtatggaggt ggccttctcg
    13381 ttggtagaga gggtcggttt tttggtccgt catttttgag aaagggtggc gatgttggtt
    13441 gttttgatgt ttggtgatgg tggatgtcgt gaagtgcgac gattgggatg tgccgcggag
    13501 caaaaagaac acggatgcct gcagagggag gaaagctgca tccgcttttt gtatagtact
    13561 gagggtagaa gagcctttcc gattgactca gtatgcaagc cgatgaagaa tgcacgtgga
    13621 aggttccaga tgcgtcaacg agttggtaca ctttggtatc gcgccctatg tacatcatga
    13681 tcgctagcct ctttaggaag gcgctaatga acaactgatc aatctgccct ccaactaggt
    13741 gtaaaaaaat aggaagtgaa gctgactgtc ctaggatcag gattgatact aaaattatac
    13801 attatgactt gaacgtgcat gggtactctt gatctcggaa ctttggaacc ttgaaacctt
    13861 gattgaattc ttacctcccg atgatgaatc cccgccccgg ccacatacta ttcacgtgat
    13921 ggctaaactt tcaaaggtac ctaggtaagt gagctcgtgt attcgaagtc taatatctaa
    13981 taatatgtat atctcggaga gtcttagaat ggtatctagt atatggtttt atactgatta
    14041 aactaggtta tgtaaaacgt cccttgcccc cactgcgaag ggcctctttc tttttttcct
    14101 ccaattctag tctttataaa agataatcat tccttctaat gtcacatacg accataggat
    14161 cttgagaact aggcttcccg tccgctcagc catatataag caggataccg gcggattagt
    14221 agttaggtgg gtgaccacta gcgaatcccc gctgttgtat gttttttctt tttccagttg
    14281 gtatattgat agggaatgag ggagggaata cctgtttatg tatggaggag agaggtacga
    14341 ggctcttttt ttaagacgta tttcttacat cggagctgca gctcgactaa gattaaagag
    14401 cagagcccca agggaaaata agcaacatgt gtaagattta taaacattta accaattgaa
    14461 ctctagacaa gtgttcaaat gttctcgcct tttcagcatg cagcttgtgg ataggagaaa
    14521 atcatcgcat gtacgtcaca ctagtaatgc agaacactat gggccgctcc tgctagcaca
    14581 tatgggtggg ggctgcatct cttcgatgtg gaaacaatca catcgcgact gtgttcttga
    14641 ctttacaata aataaataaa cgtcattgca aggtcaatct ccatcctgca acttccatct
    14701 tccatacctc gccctatgta ttccatcctc cgccctccat ctcccatctt ccatcttcca
    14761 tcttccatct tccatcttcc atcttccatc ttccatcttc catcttcctc ctagcttcaa
    14821 tttttcgatt ccttgattgg atacacctta ctattgtccg ctacgcctat gctagacatg
    14881 ttttcttttt tcatcaggag cttccggtag gcctcgccat tgatatcttg ctagtcccac
    14941 taacagctgt ccaagggctt actaacgcat tgccacgacc ttccaccact cccgttcacg
    15001 ttatcttgat ttcatgtctg cctatattag gtgcatggca tacaatgagg ttggactctc
    15061 cagtcgcgtt tacggtcggt tgctttttct ggtatttcga ttggatgttg aaccccgcag
    15121 cctggagtct ggatctggga gcccatggaa tggattcaag cctaattagc caacgcatcg
    15181 attatagtat acggtgcatt gagcgatatc gattgttgag cgatgtggga aaaacagagc
    15241 ttcttgttcg ctcagctgta cttgagcaat gccggcgtgt tagtagttgg gtggatgctc
    15301 gcggatcccc gctgttgata ctttttttct tgtattactt ttttcctctt tttgggtggt
    15361 ggataagata gctagagggg gaaggagggt tacctttcta gaggtatctg tgtaccaccg
    15421 ggcacaaagt tgaaaccttg gaagaacact ccataccggc atatgggtaa acatgccata
    15481 ctttttgaac acacacgctt gccatattct cattttcaaa aaatgaatgt ttttcttagg
    15541 gctgaaaaag catacttaat tcgcttgcat cagattttgg attttgggcg cttccatggt
    15601 atgggggtcg atcatctacc aatacgctac cgtcccaaca tgttcatcag tcagatacac
    15661 tttcttatgt ttggtgtatt gctttggtac tcgtttatgt attaaatgga tctattacgt
    15721 ttagtttacc ttaagctggc ttacatctgg ccagagttgg tgtgctcagt ctaggtcccc
    15781 acgacgatga ttgagagact tatgttttgg aaactttggc aaaagcacaa cgagtacaaa
    15841 gagggatgtt attgatttga aagcttttta tacgccacgt ttctacgctg tccagtgggg
    15901 agtcactttt ttctaaccat ttttaacgcc gtcctcgtgt tgactcgaca ccttttgaca
    15961 aatttctaaa tcattgattt caatttcggt tgctcctatg cacaaactag cggcttggaa
    16021 aatccaatat aaaacactct tgctggcatt tcttttgaac ttcgccagta cttatcaatc
    16081 gatttgaaaa ttattttaca ggcgagtagt acggctcgca aatcattcgg taagaacagg
    16141 accccagccc ggcaaatgtg cagatgcccc acgattctta cacgcgagat aaacgaagtg
    16201 gacccggata aatcacctac gaaactagtt tctagaccaa gccacctgta aaactcagat
    16261 ctcgatccat gcaagtgtta gacaaggatt gaataaggca gtgatcgacg ctaccagagt
    16321 acatctggcg agtagggtga gtagggtcgc ttgatggact aggatgacaa gtacgcggat
    16381 tggttgataa gaatcaactt ctaaaagggc gttcggccgc atgacctgca tcctttggct
    16441 ttgaagcgag gaatagtcag cacagccgtg gagccaactt atcagaccac ataaacgcac
    16501 acaatcaaag ctttggcttt atgctgattt tcttacggaa aattgatcta cctcgtacat
    16561 agaaatgcca tcaaaggatc aagaggtatt ttcatccatc caaattggga acaaaagata
    16621 ctgatcttgc gccccatagt gggtttacta ccacgctggt ggcgtacgag gcgcacgccc
    16681 ggtactgcgc ggtgcagatg ccaaagaaac gttcgaatcc atcccagtgg ttgacgtatc
    16741 tgggttgttt tcctcaaacg tagaagaccg caagcaagtg gcagttcaaa tagggaaagc
    16801 atgtcgcact gttggatttt ttacgcccaa aaccacagtg ttccggatga cgttattgag
    16861 gggacgtttg acgctattaa gaatttcttt gcgcttccag cagaagacaa gatggaggtg
    16921 catcttcaca agaatgccgc gctgagaggc tatgagccag tctttgaaac aaacttggag
    16981 ggggcaggac gaggtggtaa gtactacaag cgcgacagat ccgaatcaat ccgctgatta
    17041 cattgaaaga catgaaagaa gcatttctca tcggccaaga tgcttcagag ccagagcaaa
    17101 acgcgccgtt tccaactggt ccgttgacac ccaagctaaa ttcttggccc agtgcatacc
    17161 ccgaatttag gcccaaggtg taccgctact acaaccacgc tatggcgttc gcacggaagc
    17221 tcattcaagc cttcgcgcta tcgcttgacc tcccagagac atactttgat gagatgacaa
    17281 gttttccgat gattcacttt cgtatgctcc actaccctcc tcaggaaaaa caagattcgc
    17341 gtgatatcgg cataggtgca cacacagatt acacgttctt tactctcgtt caacaagaat
    17401 ccgtctccgg gcttcaggtg cttaacgcaa atggtatcta tgtggatgca aagcccgtac
    17461 cagggaccta tgtggtcaat gtcggagatt tcttctcgcg cgtgacaaac ggtgtcttta
    17521 aatccaccgt acatagagtg ctcaacctta gcggtgagga aagatactcc atgccatttt
    17581 tcttcgcgcc gaatccagag gccactgtgg acgtggttcc ttcttgccgc gtcgagggtg
    17641 aagagtcgaa gagtattgtt gctggagagt atttcatgga aaggctgagg gcagctcgtt
    17701 ggagacatcc gagtaacgat ggcaagcctg cgcccaaggt gcaagatgta gctacgagcg
    17761 aaatcgtggt acaggcctaa gaacgtacga aggcaaatat tcaacaccaa cacaaattat
    17821 aaatacagaa gacgtggctg ctaatatttc ggacagtaat aaatatttta taaattcttt
    17881 ctttagaaca tgaagggggg caagtagtct gtacgctctg tcttccatgt gatacttaca
    17941 cagattgtgt ttagttacag atgtcgcgaa aaattcatta aatatatcgc aacaacatgt
    18001 agatgctcga agcgatgatg tagaacaagt attcgcgtat aaagagtagg tgaccagatg
    18061 cggtgattta gatttctcaa aagcttgggt ggcttgaaga tgtgtatgta atcaccaaaa
    18121 aactggtgga ctttataata acctattttg ggggcagaac cgctgaatta gcactaaagc
    18181 agttcaataa gtttcgttgt tgagatggac ccactaaagc tgtggatgcc aagcgatgat
    18241 ttacctcaat cagtcctggt gcgaaaggag caagcccctt gggagtaatt attactccgt
    18301 tcgtcgaata agttccggtc ctcttcagag agtcagacgt atcgagattt ctcaaatatt
    18361 gccagtgaat gtgctatcac tagcacaatc gcatgaagcg ttcgtgatta attaattgtg
    18421 ttctctgtaa ctccaacacc tgaaacgaaa gtcataatta tctcgttaaa atgcactatt
    18481 tgcactgccc agtgctctct accagcccac tactgggatg ttaagcaatc tatgaacaat
    18541 cagcaatgac atatggagat ttacaaccca tttacaccga ggtcagctta tgccaggcaa
    18601 agcaggaaat tttatgctcc tttagcggta atatgtacaa aaggaatcta gtttcaaatc
    18661 acagcgctcg gaagtaagcc aaaataacgg ctgtgtgagg ctgaaaatcc gtgcgcgttc
    18721 acactgaggc tgatctcggc atttcgaagc tggcgacaat ggatacaata ggtattagag
    18781 ggctttgtat aatatgaacg aaacttaaag aaacttatga taagttatag caaccaatgc
    18841 gatgtagaaa cctgggaact acttgagtac attgaaatcc agcgaagcaa gctatcgagc
    18901 ctcgggcatg caaacgaatc gctcagatca tgcaaaggcc ttctacgctg atctttgagg
    18961 ctaagtgtat taatagaaag ctatgtcaga gctaccattt atatacttcc ttgctgctac
    19021 acgtataggg cgtcattatt tcgtgtctca aaattcttca aagctggata gattagattt
    19081 atactttttt tgagagtgtc ttttgaaatt ttccattcaa catcagcaaa ttgtaatgga
    19141 tcgatacact acgaatggct cgcatggatt catctcagcc aataccaatg gccatcaaac
    19201 aaacggcacc ttaaactcac attctaatga catctattct aatgggagaa tctgccacga
    19261 ttactctatt gatggaaaca ttaccccacc accaatcgct atcgtaggta tggccctccg
    19321 cttacctggt ggagtcaatt ctccggaccg cttttgggat ctcctcatca acaagaaaga
    19381 cggacggact cgggtcccag gtagcagata taacgctgaa gccttccacg gaacacgcgc
    19441 ccggactggt gaagtctcat cgaagcacgg ctacttttta gaagactcgc tagaacagct
    19501 tgacgcgtcc ttcttttcta tgtccaagtc tgaaatcaca cttctcgacc cacagcagaa
    19561 gctactactg gaagtggtat atgaatgtat ggagagcgct gggcagtccg actggagagg
    19621 cggcaaggta gggtgttatg ttggtgtgtt tggagaggat tggttggatc ttggtaataa
    19681 agatactcaa tcatccggaa tgtataggat cctaggtatg ggagacttcg ctatatcgaa
    19741 tcggatatcg tacgaatacg atctgaaagg accaaggtag gctaccttac gctgtgttga
    19801 ctggattcaa tttcggaacg actggatgct ttttgaagac aaccatatgg ctaatatgac
    19861 gtagtatgac tattcgaacg ggatgttctt catcactcat cggtctccac gaagcatgtc
    19921 aggctctagc taatggagat tgttcttctg ccatagttgc tggcacgaac atcatcatta
    19981 gtcctactat gacacagcac atgacacaac agggtgtatt atcacccgaa gggtcatgca
    20041 agacattcga cgctgctgct gatggatatg cccgtgggga ggccatcaac gcagtctaca
    20101 ttaagaaact ggacgatgct ctccgagatg gtgatcctat ccgcgccgtc atccgatcga
    20161 ctttccagaa ctgtgacggc aaaacagctg ggatgacgaa tccgagctct caagcccatg
    20221 aggatatgat gcgtgcagct tacaaaattg ctcagttacc ggtttcgcaa acagcctttg
    20281 tcgaatgcca cggaacaggt acagcagttg gcgacccgct tgaaacagta gcgatcggca
    20341 acgtttttga aggaactggc gtatacattg gatcggttag tctgactacc tcttgataga
    20401 ttcgacgcaa ctaactctga atttaaaggt caagccgaat gttggccact cagaaggcgc
    20461 atcgggaatc acgagtctaa tcaaggcggt tctagcgttg gaaaaccaga cgataccccc
    20521 gaatatcaag ttttccaacc cgaacccgaa aagtaagtag gattcaagat ttaatagtaa
    20581 atctcgacta attcgatcca gtccctttca aagaagcgaa actgcgagtt ccggtagaac
    20641 caacatcatg gccaactgat cgcgcagagc gagtaagcgt gaactcattc ggtatcggag
    20701 gtgcaaatgc acatgtatgt aaacttccaa ttctttggtt ccctggtaca ccctgaccat
    20761 tcatcaacag gttatactcg attcagctgc ctccttctta aagtcaatcc cctcaaaaat
    20821 tccgcaaatg ttgctaccaa aaacaccaac aaccccacgc ctcctagtac tctccgcaaa
    20881 cacatcagat tccctgcgca ggcgcgttgc agaaacccag acatacctca actctacatc
    20941 aagcgccatc tcagacattg cttttactct agctctccga cgtgagaatc tcccctaccg
    21001 cacattcggt attgcgtcgg aaaacgagct agtcaagttt tcaaatttcc agagaacgcc
    21061 ccgagttaca cccgcgttga attttgtgtt tacgggccag ggagcgcagt gggctggtat
    21121 gggcgtcgaa ctaatggaag cttaccccgg gtttcgagag gatgttgagt atctggatgg
    21181 cgtattgcgg ggattgcctg acggaccaga atggtcgatt caaggtacta caggttcatc
    21241 ccggggataa cgatgactct actaataggc gatcagatga attgctcgcc gtcaaagaac
    21301 tgtctcgaat caatgaagct gagatttcgc aacccctctg tacagcacta cagatagggt
    21361 tggtcaatct tttaaggagt tgggggattc atcccgcagc tgtagttggt cattctagcg
    21421 gtgagattgc cgcagcatac gcagctaagg cgatatccgc gaagactgcc ataattattg
    21481 cgtattaccg aggtcaagta acgaaaaaga aagctcgggc gggcgcaatg gccgctgtgg
    21541 gacttggacg cgaggaagcg accaagttgt tggttgacgg tgttgttatc gcatgcgaga
    21601 acagtccaaa gagtgtcaca ctatccggag atgcaagtaa ggttgaagag gtcatacaga
    21661 cgctgaaaat ggaacaacca gacgtgttct gcaggctact ccgtgtcgag atggcatatc
    21721 attcacgtga gtactgcaaa gatagcagct tagacaacca ttcacagcta acaatgatac
    21781 agatcacatg tcagattttg gagagcaata tgaagcctgg acgggacccc acgtgcgcag
    21841 caacgcacct actgcaaagt tttattctac tttgaccggt aaatcgatct cagatgccag
    21901 ggtgttagat gccccttact ggagagcaaa tgcggagaac tctgttctgt tttacacagc
    21961 agtgagctcc cttatcagcg ccacagaagg cgaaccaaac atctttctag agataggacc
    22021 gcactcagca ttggccggtc cacttcgtca gatcttccag cagaagcaac ctacacccgt
    22081 tccaacatat atctgtacgc tcactcgtaa cgagaaccaa gtcaacagca ttttatctgc
    22141 aaccggacag ctcttacagc aaggaatcaa ggtcgatttc aatgtcatca acggccctgg
    22201 tcgtgttctg accgaccttc catcataccc gtggcagcac gataccaatt attggaagga
    22261 atctcgcata actcgaaact ggagactgcg caccttccca caccacgagc ttctcggctc
    22321 gcgtatgctc gagtcaagcg acgtcgagcc atcgtggcga aatgtgttgc aactagataa
    22381 tgtgccatgg ttgcgggacc acaagattgt cgaagatatt gttttccctg ccgcgggtta
    22441 tatttctgct gtcggggaag ccgttcgtca aacgacaggg tctcaggact acagtatcag
    22501 gaggctagtt gtgaagagcg cgttagtcat gcaggagggt cagacaccgg aattgatcac
    22561 taacttgaag cctgtggcat tgaccgatag tctggagtca gactggttcg attttacgat
    22621 tacttcgtat gacaatgaga agtggacgaa acattgtaca ggtcaagtga gaggaggtcg
    22681 tgataaaccg gggatggttc gcccgataga ggctcactct cgcgctgtac agtccgaagc
    22741 ctggtactca gcaatgaaga agaccggctt gaattacgga ccgcacttcc aactgcttca
    22801 gaagattaca gcgcatcctg cccgctgcat tgctaccgca accgtacaag actaccggga
    22861 gtcgcatgag agcgcgtatg caatacaccc cacagttatc gaccaaacac ttcagctatt
    22921 cactgtagcc atgtccaacg ggttggctcg ccgactggac aaactggcga tcccagcagt
    22981 cataggcgaa atgtatgttg gcgagggcgg agaatccgtc aacatggagg tcgaagcgca
    23041 tgtttcggca aaaggggcta tccacggttc agcagtcgca acatcaaacg gcgaagtcgt
    23101 cctctcgctc tccaattcga tattcaatcc gctggagaca gatgattcta gctcgaagaa
    23161 tcaagataac ttggcggccg cgcgtctaga atggaaaccg gatattgact tcgtgccagc
    23221 acaggatctg atacgtccac ggggaagaaa agaaacatct atcttattgg tagagaaatt
    23281 tgcggtgctg tgcatgatcg agacggccaa acgcatagca tctatggata ccacagcaga
    23341 gcacctgcaa aagttccgtt cgtggctcga tttggagata aaccgcatgg ctagcggcga
    23401 atatgacatt ctgcccgatg ctaaagagtg gatcgctttg ccctcagagg aacgactgaa
    23461 actcttgcac gaagcgcagg ggcatgcctc tgcctacgag gggtgcgaaa ctataatttc
    23521 aactatccag tcagtcctag agaagttcga tgatatcttt cacgaaagag tcagcgggac
    23581 gaatctccta ctttcaacga acacactcaa gagcgtcaat gctttctgtc aggatatggt
    23641 ggacttctca acctttttct ctctactcgg acattcaaaa ccaacgatgc ggattttgga
    23701 aataggttct gggtcagacg agacgacttt gcaaatctta aaaacgctcc agtcgcccga
    23761 aggagcccgg ctcttctcca agtaccatct cacctctgca tctcccgaag ttttccccac
    23821 cgcaaaagag aagctcaagg agtacagtgg catcgagtac tcggtcttgg acattaacaa
    23881 ggatattgtt gagcaaggtt ttgagccgga aacttatgat gttatcattg cattgaatgc
    23941 tttccacgct acgcctaact tgaagaacac tttatcgaat gctagaaggc ttcttgctcc
    24001 cggaggtcga ctgatcctgc aagagttctg tccaaaacta cggtggatca actacatcat
    24061 gggtgttttt cccagctggt ggcttggcgt cgagcatgaa cgaagtagtg agccattcgt
    24121 gtctcccagt cgatgggatg aagagcttcg tgcatctggc ttcagtggtg tgcacggtct
    24181 agtgtatgat ggaatggagc cgcttcagat caacgccaac atgatttcga cggctataga
    24241 agcgcagcct aaacacagca aacaaattag tctcttatac cattccgata taagcccgat
    24301 ggcccaagag gtagcagacc ggttcattca tgaaggtcac gcggttacct ggactactct
    24361 ggaccaagag ccgaccagtg gccaaactgt catcgtactg ctggacctag ataagccatt
    24421 ccttttcaac gcatcagaga aagactgggc gggcatccaa aaattcatcg ccacctgcag
    24481 ttctcactct aacaacatga tctgggtgac taaatccgcc caggcgcact gctcagaacc
    24541 atcctacggc ctactccctg gcttcgcaag aacgatccgg tcggaactct ccgtcaatct
    24601 ggcgactttt gaaatcgata actttggagt agatgcatgg gaagctctcg tgaagctctc
    24661 taggaagttt ccaaaacagt caagagacga aactttgaag cccgattacg aatatgcgtt
    24721 tttcgaagga cagattcata ctagcagata tcactgggtg tctgcggccg aggatcaaga
    24781 gtctacaata gacgatgaga ccgaagcgcg gttggaagtc ggaaagtatg gactactggg
    24841 atccatagca tggaaccaag ttcatgctag agaagttcta caaggcgacg aagttgaagt
    24901 ccaaatgcgc agcgcaggat tgaacttcaa agatgtcctc gttagcatgg gtattgtcga
    24961 tggtccaaaa gacagactgg gtctcgaagg gtctggcata gtagccagaa cggcaccagg
    25021 cgtcaatcac ctacaggtcg gtgatagagt gttcgtcagc gacttaggat gtctctccac
    25081 gaagatggtt acgtcagcga agttgtgcgc gaaaatacct gattctttga gctttgagga
    25141 cgctgcaacg atgccgtgcg tttacagcac agttatccat tcgcttgtga atgtgggtgg
    25201 actagagagt ggacaggtat gcagttccgt ggagtgtgca ctgagatttt atactaacca
    25261 gaaggcagtc tgttctgatc cattcagcat gtggtggtgt tggaatagca gcaatccacg
    25321 tttgccgtat gctgggagca gaagtaatgc atccttttct ctgtatggac cagtgctaat
    25381 tcgtacagat atacgcgaca gtaggcagtg aagagaaggt gcagtacctc atggacacct
    25441 tccagatacc tcggaatcat attttcgatt cgcgtagtac atcgttttta ccgaacctca
    25501 tgcgcgagac aaacaacaaa ggagtcgatt tagtcctcaa ctctctttca ggcgagcttc
    25561 tccacgcttc atggaagtgc gtagcacctt ttggtaaaat gcttgaaatt ggcaagcgtg
    25621 acttcatcgg ccatgcaaag ctggccatgg aaatctttga atcgaaccgg tcctttgtgg
    25681 gcatcgatct ggcgcagcta acgttggaaa aaccggaaaa atgtcaaaag ctccttgagc
    25741 aatgcatgtc atattatcag caagatggca tcagacccat tcgcccagtc agagttttcg
    25801 aagcaaccca gatcatcgat gcgttcaggt acatgcaaaa aggtcaacac atcgggaaaa
    25861 ttgtcatcaa catgccagaa tccccacggc agttacaggc acaacccaaa tcccacgaga
    25921 taacattctc ggccaacgcc tcgtatctct tggttggggg actgggtggt ctcggtcgcg
    25981 cggtatcgac atggatggtc gaacgagggg cgcgtcaatt ggtgtacatc tcaagatcag
    26041 caggaacaaa ccccgaagat ggagctttct tcgcagaact tgaggctcag ggttgcaagg
    26101 cgatcgcagt cgctggagat gtcacatccg aagaggtcgt caaacgtgcg atttcactag
    26161 ccgaaaagcc ggtcgctggt atcatacaac tctccatggt cttgcgggta agctctcata
    26221 tgttacgcac tatgtgtaga ccactaatga tttgcaggac cgaaacttcc tacaaatgtc
    26281 gtatgaagac tggcaagctc cgctgtcatc gaaggtgcat ggaacatgga acttgcacaa
    26341 agcattcgaa aacacaaagc tggatttttt cctgctattt agctccatct ctggtgtggt
    26401 gggtcagtgg ggacaatcca attatgccgc tgcaaacacc ttcctcgact ctttcgttca
    26461 gtatcggcac agcttagggc ttccagcctc tgtcatcgac gtgggcgtaa tggaagatgt
    26521 tggctatgta agtaaaaata ctgcggtact agacatcttc cgcacctaca gtatgcacgg
    26581 attgaaagaa atcgacctta ttcaagctgt tgaaatcgcc atcaagaaat cgacaccgag
    26641 gccaacatcg cagggcagct actgcagctt gagtcaattt accaccggtc tggcttcgac
    26701 gaaatcgatc acggatccta gcaatagagt aatctggaaa gacgacgcgc gaatggcgct
    26761 gtacagaaac cgcgagccgg agaagcagac tggtgccggt actgcgagcg agggactgaa
    26821 agattttcta cgggctgtcg cgtccactcc gtctattcta gacaaacagg aaaatgtgga
    26881 tttcctcaca caggaaatcg gaaaacggat aagatcattc atgattcagt cagaggaacc
    26941 gattgatacc aaactctcac tgtccgatat gggcgtggat tcgctggtca gtatcgagat
    27001 ccgtaattgg tggcgaatgg gtctgggtct ggaaataagc gtattggaaa tcatgagcgc
    27061 agggtccgta gatcggctgg gagctgtcgc agtagaaggg ctgcggacaa agtacggccc
    27121 taaggaagga ccgcacccta ctttgggcac cgaagcgcca taagtagatt atacatagac
    27181 tgtacacctc tgaccgccga ttcacatcca cacatcgggt gatgcaagtg ctcctggggt
    27241 gcctggtctg aatacccgaa acggtgcatc tttgatctcc ccgccagtcc aactgaggtg
    27301 aacatcgaag aagctcggca atgtcacctg cttcaatggt gccaacagtc tctcctcgca
    27361 actcaaatct cggaacacgt cgagatacat gagcctgacc cttaaccact tgagacattt
    27421 catttccgag attatacgcc atgtgtcttc ccacgttgcc tcgtcgtgag gtggatatag
    27481 cgcgggccga gaaatgagca gggtctgagc gaatgaatcg tagatgggcc acgagacaca
    27541 ccattcgata tcgaggtttt gaacgagcga ccagcgattt ggtaggatgg tggaggagaa
    27601 gtatcggagg caatcgagat cgaagaaagc gaacgtgttg gtggagtaga caaagtcaat
    27661 ggcttcagag tatctgacgt gatgtcagtc aaattctatt gatcttctga caggcggaat
    27721 gtacacttgg cggcaggcca gcagtaacgg gaggatatct ccatctgtcg ggggtggctc
    27781 atcaggcaaa tctgagtcta ccgaccaggc gttgcccggc agacaaccat cgtaatcgag
    27841 tgcgcactcg cggagatcag aagctttgca gcgaatgtgc cctagcctat atttctttag
    27901 tacaacgtgc attgcactgt cgccaactgc atcacgatat atcatccgcc tgagctccag
    27961 agggagctgc atgagcctgg atgccgactg atcacggact gctccacgag gcgctttcgg
    28021 ttccaatgct ccctctcctg tgcaatcgcc gcctcgaatg gtcaatgcac gttccggtgg
    28081 gcggataggc agtggacgcg gggccaccgc ttgacgtctc tcaaagcgac gtttgtcttc
    28141 cgactcgcca taatggtgta ggcggcgtgg acagcagcat gaagcgaatg cgatccaaca
    28201 acacagaatg ggcccgcatg caacacctag agctatcgtg gtgactgtgg ctcgacgggt
    28261 catgttttag agactgttgt ataggaaaga aaattggtag gtaggagtat agggtgatca
    28321 aggatggaga tgcatggtgc tgacgatgaa agatgagacg cgaagagtag acgacgaata
    28381 gcaaacaact ggagcgagaa gaaacagggc tgaaggggag aaaagagcag gtagactagt
    28441 tagcaggaaa acgcgtcgga caaactgacg tgtagtccga gtacgtcaga gacaagctga
    28501 cagtgagcgg tggaaggcgg cagaataggt cacccttatc gataagagat cccagtcacg
    28561 tgccagtaga ttggccccta ggaccggcgc cctgaaaggc ctatgccact ggcttaattc
    28621 ttcgtcagtt caagacttcc aaacatatct atctgtccgt acattgattc atcttttgtc
    28681 aagttcttgc ccaagtagta ctacccgtga actggtctct tccaaggttc catcttggcc
    28741 cttcgcaact gccattttga tcccaacacc caagttatga cctcattcca aagtctattt
    28801 aagtcttttg atcgcactct cctcgtgaga cattcttcat cagctgtgac cattgtattg
    28861 tctgatttaa ttcaagagat cgaatgcacg tgttgagtat ctggagcatc ctgcagttag
    28921 ccgcgcagcc tacgaattag cctgggctgt gcttcagcct cacgcatgca tcttcttaag
    28981 tcgagagcga ttctcctggg ttgatcgtct gacataactc ttcgcaacca gcgctacata
    29041 cactgcatac gtttgacgaa caggccgatc atgttcacac atcgcatcat atcgcatctc
    29101 gactcactcg gtacctaggc tgcgctgaag cctcgctttt cacggcacat ccatatgcgt
    29161 gcacgtagca cgacagtagg gagacagaga acctaactat agacacagta cggaattctg
    29221 ttactgtaac gagtcaaaca ttccaccaca gtcatgtcgc tcattgtcgc aaagacagcg
    29281 caggccgcga ggctgaagcc tgaaataagg cttgcacagg cagtatctca attcaaatcc
    29341 tgtctaaaca gcagtcagaa ggccgatttt gacatcagga taaacgaatc gctcaaaaac
    29401 acaccaggcc ctactgatgt tttaagattt acttctgatt ttaacaagcg cgtttctatt
    29461 ctatcaggca atcgatgcta cggtccacga tttcacaatt ttctacaggg tgtccagcaa
    29521 tttgcagcgc ttggtgacgt agttatagga gggtatcaga acatcattgc atgcagtgta
    29581 tggtcgctcg tgcgtatatc gctattggta tgtattagcc tgcgcgggtg cttcttatgt
    29641 ctttcggttt tgtttgggca cctatgtcta tgttttcgta ggatccaaag gcgtatcgaa
    29701 taatgcaatc catctaacat tggcatgcag gcaactatca atataacttc ttacctcgac
    29761 cgtgtgtcgc ggctattcat ggatatcggc cgcactatac cgcgcaacca gaggatcgcc
    29821 ctcttgtata gacactccgc atccttgcaa gactatctct gcgagtactt cactgttgtt
    29881 gtgcaattat gccatcatat catgaacttt gctcaagcct catcactgaa gaagatgaca
    29941 agctccttaa gtgactctga tcttaaagaa ttcgaatcgg agctggtcaa ttggtctatg
    30001 cagatcaagg atgagatggc catgcaatcg gcgatctcta tcgagaggga agcgcaagag
    30061 aattcgaagt atcgatttac atcacgcaaa gcagcacaag cggatgcaca cgaaaggcag
    30121 cttgcaacat acatcaacaa tctcaatcga tgctctcaat atgattttga gacgacatgg
    30181 aaacaaattc gaaaaaaggg atccactcag ctgtttgcaa agtctccgaa ttacacgcaa
    30241 tggtcgatag ccggtgtatc cagtacgtgt ctccgggttt acacataaaa aatgcatcac
    30301 gaagcgacgt ggagccgact taaattaaaa ctgatgatca tgagctaaca ttctacgttc
    30361 aggtacgttg atatttactg gcaaacttgg ttgtggcaag tccgtcatga tggccaatat
    30421 ggtcgaggat ctcatcacaa aggctgttgg ggacttggac actgttgcat actttttctg
    30481 caaacatgat attttggaag ggctcgaagc tggtaccatc attgccgcgc tgactcgcca
    30541 attactccac ccttggccta agattccagc attacaagat gcagatacct tgatgaccga
    30601 cggccctcaa ctacttgaca tactctggag taaactacca gatacagcaa atatttatat
    30661 tgttgtggac gggcttgatc aatgcgcaca ggaagaacaa aaggaggtta tgaactggat
    30721 gcaacaattg caaaaagtcc gatgcgtacg cctgtgtatg tctagtcgga tcgatcctga
    30781 taagacaaca ctccctattc ttgaagaata cggtagtgct caggtcactc cagttccgga
    30841 gaattcctct gatatcgaca gcttcataga cttggagcta gatgcctgtc tccaagatgg
    30901 ccaactcagg ctgggtgacc cgtctctcat catcgagatt cgtgcagcgc tgagaaaagg
    30961 gtcccaggga atgtttttgt gggtagccct ccagatcaaa tcactctgcg cgatgcagtc
    31021 agatttggag atacgagaag ctctccgaca cctacctcaa ggcctttccg acacctatga
    31081 tgacatcctg cgcagaaaaa atcaatccca gtgttctcca ctgacaaagt atcaacaact
    31141 tatctttgag atcaccagtg cagcgtggcg accactcact gtgttcgaga tcaaggaggc
    31201 tttagctata gttcctggtg tcacaacacc ggatctgtct caatcactga acagtgtcta
    31261 cgcgacgcta ggttcttgcg gttgcctgtt gattgtcgac gaagaagagt taacagtgcg
    31321 cttagttcat cctagttttg agcagttcct catagagaag tacaagagcc cactgggatc
    31381 tcgtttcacg gccccgcagg cccacttcac catggccgag cgaatagtca cttatctcag
    31441 ctacgcagct tttagaggtg aagtctcgaa atatcgcata cccgaagtgg acgtaacaac
    31501 agtcccctcg cgcatagtca catccacggt gtcgtcgaaa gccgtacaag ccctagcctt
    31561 gaagtttctg agatccgtac gccagccaca agtcgatgtg tcgaggacac ttgcggaagc
    31621 gcttgaaact catcgtcgtt cgcaggagca caaattttac ttctacgagt acgcaaaagt
    31681 atactgcatg caacactttg cacgagtgtt cgagccgggt ttacacatcg aaaaactgct
    31741 tcccgagctt ctcagcaaca acacagtatc tctgaagcct ggacatgacc agttcgaccc
    31801 gtttcttttc ttggtagcgt ccaataatat tgagatgttc aaaatcttct acgttgggca
    31861 acaaggactt gacctaaagg accacgaaca cctgattgct gcgattcgct taacgatcga
    31921 gaacgacgct ttcgagatgc tcggtttgat actcaaggct ggaaatctcg attacaatct
    31981 tcaattcaag tggaacaccg aggatgatac ggcagaatca cttctagccc acgcaacaga
    32041 ttttggaagt ctgaaggtga tacacttctt gctaaatgca cgcaatcaat tatgctacga
    32101 ctatcttcat gacactatca tgaataattc aaaaaaaaat gagagatatt gtctgctctt
    32161 atgaatttta cttaagtttt ccgcgtcacg ctgctatcat gtgtagttcg aaaacaatga
    32221 gggatgtttt ttactcttat gaaaaatact cacgtttccc gcatcaaaat tctcatcgaa
    32281 tgctggtgtg gctaactgtt gcttccgaag atgtagttgc tttagagaaa ctacttgaag
    32341 atacatcact ggctgtgttg gattcatatg aatggtttga ggtcaatagc ttttccaaga
    32401 aagaggggaa cagagacata atttctttgc tacgaagtaa aagcaaaaga tatttgcaga
    32461 aatttccaga gtaagtcccc acatggtacc atagtcagtt cccaagtttg tcagtccgct
    32521 caacctcagt agcataaccc gctctaccta caatttccgt tctccatcgc ctgatcctga
    32581 tcgcgattac tactccccag ttccttgaga tgtgagaggg ggaggctacc ctcgaagtgc
    32641 ctcttgactt acggagacga gtctggtgat cttcctgcga tacaccggca tctgttggat
    32701 atacaggtat agtcaccatt tgcaagatat cttttggctt aatggatatc caattttgac
    32761 ggaataacgc cttggttctc gtagtcttcg ttcgcacgac ggatttgaaa attgaatttt
    32821 ctatatctac tatctctaca aaagattgtt gaaatattta gagacttctg taagcactgt
    32881 catttcttca cacccaaatc tttatcggat taactgcaat aaatgctaaa cgctccaggg
    32941 ctgttatttg ttatgtgatt gatcccggtt ttaaatgaga aactcgcagt aggaagacca
    33001 agtagaatgt gattagaaaa aaaaaggatg aacccctttt gctgccaaca ttatcgctaa
    33061 gataaattgt aaaaactagt cggatcatcg tttattcgac ccacatgtga ccctaatccc
    33121 acctgactgg gtgctttgtc tatcatagac ccaagccgtc agaggtactg tcaagaaaga
    33181 aacagcgagc taacgagcgt accgaatact ctgctcgccg aaaaaggccc caaatcagta
    33241 aaacaccgta caaaccaaca agcccagaaa ggaagggggg aggacaacag ggaaaggaaa
    33301 cacagcatgg tcaccaacca accatggcac actcgtcatc cccaaggatt tcccatcatc
    33361 gccttcccac tgaaccatcc tcctccattt ctctcatccc gtccccatcc ctgaacctgc
    33421 ataccatagc cacccccata tccgtttcca cctccccacc cctgactcgc ctgctcagca
    33481 tgccactcgc ccccagtctt acccttcttc cccaccgcaa aactatacgt cccatccccc
    33541 aacttcttcc ccacacaccc aaccttctcc tccattccct cgggcatctt tcccttgcac
    33601 tgctccaaag cccactggca cgccttgaca acatcggccc aagcctcctt gttcacctcc
    33661 tggatatcag cagtgaaccc tgcttctccg ctcttatcct tgtccctccg gatgcactcc
    33721 acgacaccca tcatggtccc ccggatgtaa cccgttacca tgcccacgtc tacaccctca
    33781 ccgggtagca gcacgtggaa tcgagcctcg gactcgactc gcatccggca ccgcgcagtg
    33841 tcgaatccca ccggcgcagc gaagtacttc tgccccatgg cgctggcacg cgggttctcg
    33901 acggggcaca acggcaggcg ggagaatgct gggaacgggt atgtgagtag gttggtgaag
    33961 ctatcgaagg gtgcgtcggc gagttgtatg ccattgtgga tgctgaggtc attccccgcg
    34021 gctcgacacg cctgcttgtt gtaggaaccc gggtcgattg cagtgcgcgc ccagggcgtg
    34081 gcaagggaag cagtcaggtg ctctttgacg gcacgcacgg taggggcgcc gaaattggat
    34141 gtcgaggccg cgaagaggcg gaagcagaat gtgaccaggg cgtcgaggcc gaggtggaag
    34201 tgggtgcgaa ggagggatgc agggaagagc aggtggatgt aggacgccca gaagaacatg
    34261 taagtcgaga gatgttggaa ggagatgagt tgactagatg gatcaacgaa gagaacaggg
    34321 atgttaagac gttgggcgta attgtcgagg cgctttatct cattgggggt atttgctttg
    34381 cccaggggga gggtttgaca cctgcagtca ggtcgagggc agcagttatg gtgatggctg
    34441 tgagggagga gcggagctcc gaggtcgtgg tgttgatcca cgtgaggagg aaggagatcg
    34501 ttgggccgtg gtgccagacg agttgtttgg tggatgagcg ctgcattttg aagacccgct
    34561 cgatagacat gttgatgcgt tttatagcag acttatcgtc gcttttaggc gagtagctta
    34621 cgccgcggac gatcactatg gcgtcgaagg cgcagacagt gccttcgaga tgctttttgc
    34681 cgccgatgga ggtgatgtgg ccgactaagt cgcagattcg agagaaggca tcgcggttgg
    34741 attttgctgc cactatttgt cgtcagcatg catacttcct tttcaattag agactcatcg
    34801 acaataatac gcacacttct cactagagat tattaccatc gccggctcct ttctccgctt
    34861 tgcctccgat ttggctgcct ctatcttgag cttgatgatg acctgcgtaa gttgcaacaa
    34921 ctcgtccatg tcatcaccgc tctcccatac gtgaagcgca tcaatgttgc agaccgtctc
    34981 gatcgtcttc ttcgacaagt tgtcgaacgc acccttgtgc ttggtcggca tgtccttgac
    35041 gctcttcatg aactcgacca agtcgctgca tgacgggccg atgaagcttt cgctcggcat
    35101 cctcacagta ccggaggcgt gcttgtgatt tgaccagctc ctatttccat tagatgatga
    35161 ctacagtctg tatgaagatc gccctcacct tggttctttg gacttgtggt gacgagaacg
    35221 gtgccgatcg actcgatggg atcgagagcg cgtgcgacca agttcctgct gcgacgaggg
    35281 cagtggcgta gagtacccgt gctcctgctg gaagggtagc agaggttggc cgagttgaaa
    35341 gcgagagcga gtcctcgttg gcgaagccgc ccgcactgga ctggtgtgcc gtcttggact
    35401 cgtatgccgc tgtggatgca cctggaattc gggtggaggg tgaagaattt gctggtttct
    35461 gccaccgaac aggcccatca agcgctttat agactccatt gaatcgcgtg tcgcagctgc
    35521 agggtgcaag gtgaatgata gacgtgaagg aggatgcgtt agcgataacg cgacacgatc
    35581 tttgcacgcc acctttatgt gtgaagaggg gttgttggtg agattcgcga ggaagatgtg
    35641 gtaatgatag aaaacagatg ggtgtggcgt gtgaatgcag gctgacgcgc atgctaaaga
    35701 atcgcggttt gctgtttgag ctcagcgcct ggtatttgat ggccgaggat aaagaaaaga
    35761 tacaagggtg ctaaaagacg acggtttgct gtagggtagt aaatttgttg gaagacacgg
    35821 ctgtgcaaag aaaagagata cacaggaaca gattggcatt tgctgttcga cgtcagccaa
    35881 cattctcaac gacggaggaa gaagattttc gagtggacta aagataatcc aattcaaaca
    35941 cccgaaccct cgagtgccat agccccaatc aactacaacg ccgtacaccc aatcgtgtcc
    36001 cctatgccta cagctatatc tgaagatgca agttacaaac aaacgatacc aatactgcgg
    36061 tagacccaaa ctccaatgaa ctccccaaca ccgttgacga cgacaaccga acgagtatag
    36121 acagcttcga gcgagcgagc aagcaatcga aagagccaaa atcaaagacc aattttgaac
    36181 caaaaaacgt gcgcagtgca tcggaatcaa gaacccccag caccaccact actactacct
    36241 tgcttcgcag tatcctcctt ctcaaccttc tccacctggc gactcagcag cgtccgaagc
    36301 tcagcgctga tgactctggc atcctgatcg ccgaccggct gcttgccgtt gctcgtagcc
    36361 gacgtggatg cttccgcagt gttatttccg ttgctgttac catctgccgg cgccgctgcc
    36421 ccagctacag acttcctctg ccgtgcctgc ggagcagagg ggaaattgcc cttcttatcg
    36481 atcgtctcga ccgtgcgctg gaatctcctg aatagcgatt ccgcccgcac gagcgtggat
    36541 tctaggtcca tggtgccgga gagttcgttg actagagaat ctcgttagca atcactcatt
    36601 tcatattctc gaattcgaaa tgtggtttca tgaagctaaa aaggtaagag aaaaggcact
    36661 caccgtattt caacacctcg tcaaaatgct gcaaatgcgc catgatcaca tcacgatgct
    36721 tctctagtat cgccagcgcg atgaatatgt ggaagttacc gctcaggtag tccgtccaaa
    36781 gggactccca gagtcttagc acgtcagccc actcaaattc gcgcttgtac cacacgagga
    36841 gcatgcggaa gaagaagaag aagttggtcg agtcggcgga ttggagatga acgtatagct
    36901 taggatccat gagctgcacg aggtggtcga gggtgaggag ttgcttgcgc atgccggatt
    36961 ggttgcgaag gaagctgcgc tcctgtgggg gtgttagtat ggaaattgga tcctaatttt
    37021 gtcatttgct caatgaaacg gaacgtacca tgcggtccat gaacccgacg aagccccaga
    37081 aggcaatagc atcatcctgc ataacagcat aaatgggcgc taacaagtcg ctcataccct
    37141 gaacgtagcc gagctcttta ttgtattcgt tgtaggtcag tagcatgtcc ttcatctgtt
    37201 ccaaatgcac gtttgttccg acctccgaga aaggtgaatc ggggtctggg tgggggatgt
    37261 cttcgcccat gaaaattgga atagtacgat cggttctgtg cacatccttc tctatagcgc
    37321 gcaccccata gaatgggaca agtcagccag tgtggtctag ggaaatgagg gtatggggac
    37381 actaacctat cctgttcttc tggtctttcc accactcttc agcttcgaga gacccatgcc
    37441 catccaccat cttctcccac catgcgcctt tgagtcgaat gtactcgtct cggcgactgt
    37501 tcaagttcgc ccgtcgctct tcctcggaac tattccagtc atacacaccg agaagaaata
    37561 accaggcttc cttgcgaacc ccatcgtcgg gatgcaagcc gccgtggaag atgcgctcct
    37621 tgacctcatc gggtgtgata tgcaagcgcc catggcggtc gaagaacccc ttccactctt
    37681 ccatggtgac gggctttctc ctatcaccca tcgacatgcg gtccatatcg agaatctcaa
    37741 agtccccaac atcgctctct tccatcgcca gcacatcctt ggcggtccat atcctctggt
    37801 ttcgctcgcg ctcgctctgc tctgcaatgc ccatagccca tcttgcgagg tacaatcgcg
    37861 cgctgtcaaa ctcctcctga agcgtctgga cctctggatt ctgaatcaat ctccggatct
    37921 gaggcggtag gttcttgttt tcggaaatgt tctgcgccgt ccgccgggtg aaggtcgtga
    37981 cctggctcag cttctccagg aagctccacc tcgcctcctt cagcgccttt gtaacaggat
    38041 ccatggcgcc atccctcttg ccctggtctt tcgaagaaga agcatcgccg tcctttgcat
    38101 cgtctttttc gctttcggcg accctggtgc gttcctgcct accgcccgct tgtcctcctc
    38161 agacgggtcg atcaggtaga tggcattatc cgctccagac cgctcgacat ggacatatct
    38221 cttcagccac cgcagaacct cgtcgcctcc ccagaacatg cctccgccgt cgccaaaggg
    38281 gtcgaagctc tctttcgcca gcttcttgcg ctgcataatg gtagactggc actcgctgtc
    38341 gtggaagaag agcgccggga agctatctcc tgcgcgggtg ttgacgacca cgcttccgaa
    38401 ccaccatccg atgctcgggg gcgcaccagg agcgagtata tctcgctgac agggacggcg
    38461 aaggcatagg tgccgatcga agaggcgtgc gaggtggtgg tgggcggcgg aggaacgagg
    38521 tatgtctggc gcggaggaga ggaggtatcg gacaggtcaa ccttcacgta ggtgtcgtat
    38581 gcgtcgccga gggcggtctc aggcagccaa gcaagcagca gggaggacgc atgttcgttc
    38641 ttggacgagg cggtcgaggg gcgggcgtcg gcggtctggg gcggggactt ttgctggacc
    38701 agtgctatga atccaggaat gttgtccttc gccgagggtg tgggatgtat gtagacctgg
    38761 tgcaggtgag ccgtcgtcag ccgtcaggcg tcacgccact ggttggttgg atgcacgcac
    38821 cttgctcttg gtgtacagca gcttgacgcc gcggccggtc tcggtgtgtc tgatggtgtt
    38881 gtactcgccc tcctcgtcgt cgctcaggtc gtagaaggag gccgagggcg agggcgggct
    38941 ccgcgaggag gccggggaag ccatgcgggg cgcggcggat gggcgggcac aaggggcgga
    39001 cgtgtctttt gtgtgttctg tctaaggggc agcaatgtca gtcagtcagt cagtcactgt
    39061 tgggccaagc gtgtcgagct gctgcgccct ggtggagtcg tcgacgacgg aggcgttcgc
    39121 tgctggagcc gttccggggc ggcctgatga cgttcgcttg tggcggggca gctcgggggc
    39181 aacgcgtcaa atcacccata cacctcctgc acgccatgct tcacgggact cgctcgacgt
    39241 cagctgttta ttagatagat accgtacgtg tacttgttgt ggccaggccc tatggaaaac
    39301 ctcccctggg aaatatgcaa catgcgccaa aacacccaga aacgccgttc aaatgccctc
    39361 aaaaacgcca tgtcaacgtg aaatcaaaca ccgcatccag aaaccagtcc cagtcccatg
    39421 ctcacttccc cagcgtacgc gtagacatct cgtggtgcgc ggcccaagac gctcagcgca
    39481 tgcgtggccc gctcggcagg cccacgcgtc gccggtcagg ctgctgcggc ggcgcgctgt
    39541 tgtaggaggg gccatacgga tcgtcgttgc cggcccacgg cgagtttgcc gacatgttgt
    39601 agctgttgtc ctgctgtctg ccgcccgagt agcctccgct gccgcgatcg tcgggatacg
    39661 gtgcgcgccc gcctccagct tgcggtcggt cgtaggggct gcggccggga ggcggctgcg
    39721 atgggctcgc gctctgcgac ggcgatggac tctgcggctt ggtgcccgat ccccacagcc
    39781 gtgccttgag ccggtcctgc gctgaggtac ctgatgtcgc cgtctgcgac gacacgtcgc
    39841 tgcggaaaga cgatgcgctc tggtggctgc ccgcacgctg gctgggcagc ggtctgccct
    39901 gcacctgcgg ctctggcgaa cgtgtgttcc ctactctcag ccccccgccg ccgcgaccct
    39961 gcgctcgacg tagcgacaag ggctcctgct gctgctgctg gggagggccc tgcgatggcg
    40021 agtcccatag atcacccaga cctcctcctc ctccgcctcc cccacggccc atctgcggtt
    40081 gctggcccat gttcccatat ccacggcccg ccgacgacac catctgcacg ggcgcggcct
    40141 gcggggcctt tgggtcgggg ggcagccatt gcgggaacgg tctgcccttc tctgtgtagt
    40201 acgctcttag aacgcgggtg atgtgcgagt catcctcggt gtctccgtct gcttcgtcgg
    40261 acaggagctg acggcgcagc gtgttgtatt tggacgtggt cgtcgtgagc aggttgttga
    40321 gatagttcga catggcggtg tgcgctgccg gctggcttct ctggctgggg ctggggctgg
    40381 gacttgcacg ccggctgctc tgggcggcag cgggtggttg tgcggggtgg tgttggtggt
    40441 ggtggaggga agctccgtcg ggctgctgct gcatttcacg cgcccaagcg agcccgcttt
    40501 ctactcgacc accgctgcca agtttcacct cagcatcagc gcgaaacatc ccatctgctc
    40561 aatctgctgc agtcttgcgt ttgccattga ttgcgctgct tttgctatag tgaaaacaat
    40621 tcgtcaaaga agaaaaaaaa atcaaatcac gtagaggggc gacagactgc acaccaacaa
    40681 acagcacctc cccgaagaga tagcatcgga cacctacagg cgaaatctta tggcatcagt
    40741 accaaaatta gaaattaata tcttccacgt tccctactgt acatcttttc ttttcctttt
    40801 tcctttccca ttactttctc ctcctgtatt tcacgtcctc ctcccccact gcccacacgc
    40861 cccattactc accgcccacc cattatttgt acccgcaaat gccccaaact gccctcctat
    40921 cgcactccca tcacacgtcc cttccatctt cgcccctatg cagatcgaac tcgcaatcca
    40981 tcccgcgccc atgcaccctt ccttcttcgc acacgccacg cagcactcgt acgcagtcgc
    41041 aaacgtacca aggttctcac tgcccatcgg cggggcatag tacagtgcgg agacgtactg
    41101 tccgttcacc tgcgtgagga tgttgtcgtc tgcgcacgcg gcgtagaaag ttggggtcgg
    41161 tcctgtgagc tccgtggtcg tcgaggtgga ggtgaccgtt gtgatggtgc ccttgaccga
    41221 ggtcgacgag atggtgctgg tgctaaggat cgtgatggtg gagctggctg gggtggggag
    41281 cacgcttgtt accgtggtca tggtggaggt gctcttgcga gttaccgtgg agcggggacg
    41341 ccatgctgtc gaggtgctgg tgcgatactt tgtgctgtag actgtgttat acttggtaga
    41401 tgtgcacttc ttgatatcgt ggacgtggac ttcgggtcca gctggctgtt tctgcttgcg
    41461 ctgctcgggc gagcgtttcg acggcgtgtt ggcaccgggg aagacggatt tgataggcgt
    41521 gaagcctgcg ggcgccggga tggtagaggt tcctggcgct acggtgacgg tggcggtggc
    41581 cgttcttgtg tccgtgtcgg tcgacgtgga tgtgaaggtc gaagttgtgt agaggattga
    41641 tgtggtgctg aacacggaag tgtcttgagc cagcgtgctg gtagaagtgc tcgtctggat
    41701 cgtgacctcg gtggtagttg ctggtttggg ttgcagagtg atcttcttgg tagcccaaac
    41761 cgtacgtgtg gaggttttcg tgaaggtgca tttgccgttg cattgccttg cccattcagg
    41821 ggcctccggc ttgctacgga gtacggagcc cccgtgtgca aaggcactga gggggagcgc
    41881 tgcgaggata gcaattgaga aatgcatgtt ggaataggac tgactgcaaa caacaaccac
    41941 ggcggctaca gaggagcact ttgtgacgaa gactggtcat ctttatatcg tatacgccta
    42001 tttctacttt cagatggtat catgaactag gaaagcagtc tgcacagctg tacacgccat
    42061 tctgcaatag ctctgcgcct cctctcccaa agtgttgaag agcactctcg ccctccctcg
    42121 gcgtggccgc aagtcctggt atgcgaggcg ggttcaggag aagcaactga aagccatggg
    42181 gtcaagcgag tctagacatg actctcccaa gcatgttagc catgtccctt ggtggcatcg
    42241 acctcgcctg gggctagcgt acgccccaag cgccgtatga cttttgacgg ccctccgaat
    42301 caagacatat ttaacgaaat aaggctgtgg gccagaagat gtcagccgca atataccatt
    42361 attacatcgc gctagcagcg tggagatttg gcctgggcac gtggccggct ggtcccgcgg
    42421 ccacggctct ggacttcgca acgcgagaac gagccaggct atgcacactg tcttgaacat
    42481 atcccttcct gttactcgag ttctgcatca cctcaatcca tcggttgcgc ccaggacata
    42541 tcgtcgtctg actcccactc cacaggtacc tcatccgtac atgtataatc aggatccggc
    42601 gcagttccgc cccgtgcttg cactgcgcga atgacttctc ggagtcgcgt cgcgtcttcg
    42661 gcgtcattgg tccatatcat gccgctgtta tggggaggat tgtatagaat tgatgcgcgg
    42721 tcggcagatt gtccttggtg gtgtcagtgg tcactatagc gagggaaggg gttgctgcgt
    42781 agtagaacgg gatttgtacg tgcatgcgca aacgtgagtt agaaacaaag agaaagtaaa
    42841 atggggacaa ttctggtgac acgggggaag agctttgctt cggtgaagaa tcctcaggtc
    42901 ctgtaaaggg ggtagggtta aggatgagag aaggggatca ttgtgcagtt tagtaggaag
    42961 atcacactca ccgtcttcag catatgccag attccgcacg ttaacataga caaggcgtgg
    43021 actagcaaat agcacatcga acaccgtctc ccaagttcca gacacaagtt tcacatctct
    43081 gaaatcgaca gcctcaacat ccaaagccat catctccaca agctgttccg agtgcagcgc
    43141 gacgcgttgc atgtacacgt ttttcagttg gagggtgcca tcccatgctg aatctggggc
    43201 ctcgatacgc tgggttcctg caagaccgag agaggagaga ttggtacagc gcgagacgag
    43261 cttccataac gcggatgtgc gttgatggtt agggtaaaga cgttggaggt tagaatttgg
    43321 agccagcgcg gggtcgcgca ggtactcgtc gtttccgccc acacctgtgc catcgatgta
    43381 ctcgagatag agatgatgga gatgatgtgc caccgtatct gaaaggcact cctctacaac
    43441 tgcaaagtcg tacgcgcaag gtagtgttag tttgagatat gttaggttgg ccaacgacat
    43501 attgctaggc gcacatcgga atatccctgc gacactttcc ctgacttttt ctagcaaatc
    43561 aagtcggagg ttgagctctt tcttccaatg atggcctaca cccaagggat tgtccgggtc
    43621 gggatagtga agctgcttgt ttagccaatc ttgaggtaga ttcacactca gtgcttgcaa
    43681 ctttgtcatt ttccccacca cgatcatcag cgtatctgca ccgaggaagt tgctcagttg
    43741 tacagccgtt tgttccatct cggtggtctc tcgaacctgc ttcactgagc gctcaggctc
    43801 gaaataaggt ggaggtacct cgtcgtacgc ctgatacttt tcatagaaca aactattacc
    43861 aagatctgag ttatttggac atagttctac tctgagcctc tttgtttctt gggcgatgct
    43921 ccagtcccat ttggaatcgt cggtaatgaa gcgattgacc gcgttttgtg tgtctgcacc
    43981 gtacgcggag atcacaacgc cagcagagga cgtgccgaat cggagtcgta gcaaggcgct
    44041 attgaatgcc cggcatacga gacgcaaacg aaggtttcgt ttactcagat tagctgtgag
    44101 aaatgtgcgg tgtaaattta taagatagtc gaaagggtgg atttcgtcac gccgacctgg
    44161 attggcatga cgattgatca cgacgtccct ggaattccgg cggcgctgga tgaggtacga
    44221 taatatcttg atatcagatt agacatgatt tttactgttt cgaaagaggt agtagttgtt
    44281 gaatagtgca tgattgtacg tatgcgcacc tcgtctagta gctcggcggg aaacttttcc
    44341 aaggacatgg cttcgttttg atgcaattat acgtggtatt aagtatatcg tgtatcgtag
    44401 tgatgaggta gcggaacaag gatagagaca aatatgtaag gaaaatgttg caaagtatgt
    44461 agcgtagaag tagagacttg gagtgaggcg ggtgacaacg caataaatag cctacgtgga
    44521 ttgcttaggg ccatgtaagc agactaggaa gccaagcaat tctgagtagc aaaatctcgc
    44581 taaatttcgc tttcacgcgt atgatacctc tcgcacgata cataatcggg ggcgatgcag
    44641 aaaaacagaa tggcggccta gacactactc tgtcgttagt attcacgaat caacaactca
    44701 gatgtcatgg cagcatagtt caagagattg tgcagttata ttaagaacta ctaaaatgcc
    44761 tgctacttag gatgcaaatc ccgggctgtg aaatatacag tcgtagtgct gctataacca
    44821 aagacacaaa ccacgattgt ttaaattgaa tcggctggat acctttgagc tcagctaaca
    44881 ccagaccatt atattctccg tcccactgtt ccttagtgaa ttaaagagct ttcgtagact
    44941 cgctggatat ggaggttcgc aagagagtga gaatggactc ctagaaagta gggcccggca
    45001 gaacatagcc atcacgatag tggacatccc gctcgaccac gtttctgaac agatcgtcaa
    45061 cagcgtcaaa cacctgcgta ggtggaaacg agcggacgtc caccgcccaa gtaccatcga
    45121 gaggagagaa gcacgacgtt tccagtgctg tatccccgtt ggagacatcg ggatccgggc
    45181 ccgtgtagta ttcccagtcc ttctcctccc actctggctt tccgttgtag ttgtagaatt
    45241 cgatacgcgg gcctagcatg atcatggcgt acccctttga gataccagcc tgggcaccca
    45301 tggcgtcgtt caagatatca gcccgaggca aggagacaaa gtccttgctc gagctcgctt
    45361 gagtctccgg aacccaatgt tgaaatgtat ccaggtcatc catcatgata gccagatagg
    45421 tgtgttgagc ccaacccgtt gaaccatctg gatattgaac ctcattcaag acaacatatc
    45481 cggtgatatg ctccggatcg atccggtgga acttgtctgc agccaaatct cccccgaacg
    45541 tgtcgtacac tggcttggca ttcttcttga gaggtccaac aagactgctg attttccgcc
    45601 taggtgcgct gtagcaattc tcgggataga cccaggtgcg ccagccccca gcttcaccaa
    45661 gggaaaattg gtcggacaaa tacgatagcc ctggttctct ggatagtagt acttgagcag
    45721 ggcctcggcc aggcttttgg ccatctccaa gcgtggtccg tgttggtctc gcactgcgtt
    45781 catgcgctct ggacggaaat attctcggta gatgaaatcc ttgcctttta aagacctcaa
    45841 tgacatgatg tacaagcaag tgttacaatg gatgacttac ggacttgagg cagagaagga
    45901 aagctctcgg agtatgtaga aaataaattc tcgataacag caacatccac aacctcgtcc
    45961 aataccgact gtatgatctc cactgcctct gctgtctgtt tcgagtccga caccaatccc
    46021 tgggcaggta tcgaggctgc catatcgtta agcactggtg gttcgaagac gctattgggc
    46081 gcaggctgct gagatttctc aaatccagcc atgtcttgcg ccggtggttc gaaaatggtg
    46141 ttggacacag gctgctgaga gttctcaagt tcagccatat cttgatggtg gtcggtttcc
    46201 atgacgtggt tgtgagtcgg agggggattg aacggtaaag aggacagact atgttgctcg
    46261 aggtgagaac ttatatacta ccaggggcgt aacagcctgg cgaacgcatc aaactgagag
    46321 gtttgtgcaa gtgaaagatc caattagttg aaaggtaata gactgtgtcg tccacgccca
    46381 caaagacaaa ataagcgcca agcctcctca gttgaacgaa agtaatcgct gaggtcacga
    46441 ggcgtaataa tgacttgagc tacacaggtt gagtagtatg aacaactatc aaagtcggaa
    46501 gatggcgagg agtcgagagg tcaaacctcg acttggggag atgctggcgt gggttcttct
    46561 ggacccccgg cggcttcttt ctttgctttc tctcgggcct ttttcttgac ctttttctct
    46621 cggtttctcc ttgtacgttt ttcacgctcc gcttcctcct tctcttttgc aa
//
