# Supplementary material for: A draft genome of the ascomycotal fungal species Pseudopithomyces maydicus (family Didymosphaeriaceae)
Source: bioRxiv preprint, doi:10.1101/2022.11.26.518055, version 1 (2022-11-29)
Supplement: Supplementary Results [file 518055_file09.zip › antiSMASH_download/contig_28.region001.gbk]

LOCUS       contig_28              48602 bp    DNA     linear   UNK 01-JAN-1980
DEFINITION  contig_28.
ACCESSION   contig_28
VERSION     contig_28
KEYWORDS    .
SOURCE      
  ORGANISM  
            .
COMMENT     ##antiSMASH-Data-START##
            Version      :: 6.0.1
            Run date     :: 2022-03-15 04:58:58
            NOTE: This is a single cluster extracted from a larger record!
            Orig. start  :: 5916
            Orig. end    :: 54518
            ##antiSMASH-Data-END##
FEATURES             Location/Qualifiers
     protocluster    1..48602
                     /aStool="rule-based-clusters"
                     /contig_edge="False"
                     /core_location="join{[34475:34518](-), [34017:34113](-),
                     [33810:33903](-), [32173:33746](-), [32056:32127](-),
                     [27697:31804](-), [26823:27641](-), [25916:26036](-)}"
                     /cutoff="20000"
                     /detection_rule="cds(PKS_AT and (PKS_KS or ene_KS or mod_KS
                     or hyb_KS or itr_KS or tra_KS))"
                     /neighbourhood="20000"
                     /product="T1PKS"
                     /protocluster_number="1"
                     /tool="antismash"
     proto_core      complement(join(20001..20120,20908..21725,21782..25888,
                     26141..26211,26258..27830,27895..27987,28102..28197,
                     28560..28602))
                     /aStool="rule-based-clusters"
                     /tool="antismash"
                     /cutoff="20000"
                     /detection_rule="cds(PKS_AT and (PKS_KS or ene_KS or mod_KS
                     or hyb_KS or itr_KS or tra_KS))"
                     /neighbourhood="20000"
                     /product="T1PKS"
                     /protocluster_number="1"
     cand_cluster    1..48602
                     /SMILES="CC(=O)C(=O)O"
                     /candidate_cluster_number="1"
                     /contig_edge="False"
                     /detection_rules="cds(PKS_AT and (PKS_KS or ene_KS or
                     mod_KS or hyb_KS or itr_KS or tra_KS))"
                     /kind="single"
                     /product="T1PKS"
                     /protoclusters="1"
                     /tool="antismash"
     region          1..48602
                     /candidate_cluster_numbers="1"
                     /contig_edge="False"
                     /product="T1PKS"
                     /region_number="1"
                     /rules="cds(PKS_AT and (PKS_KS or ene_KS or mod_KS or
                     hyb_KS or itr_KS or tra_KS))"
                     /tool="antismash"
     CDS             join(4981..5498,5747..5780,6091..6622,6671..6889,
                     7103..7204,7277..7585,7724..8005,8064..8074)
                     /Name="input.path1.gene1"
                     /gene="input.path1.gene1"
                     /source="GlimmerHMM"
                     /transl_table=1
                     /translation="MIGVLEPYADWAFMKGSETESLFQENLFEKSELELVVSTIGYEFT
                     EEEIINAVLRIPYQRKALEAWDDFKIPRPSLPCAPSESQTPPKSQSEDQDDEWSSFPPN
                     VQEVIRDIAAQEPADENDINYWLKLFLSLLVKPDDAQEGWGDIAIDPAVGDLVKKITGQ
                     HNASAKSVPSQNSRVEKLGNFSGEDEGKRLLSYQLFQKALERSSPTVSKDILLHIKTFA
                     KANDALGLRLMKEAEIEEVEMMKSLKKSKLESQNLRSGKQAQPLIRHDSSRKMKNENPL
                     ALTLAEVTASISTNIRDSGTRETLVTDPTIEVPSLASTPPPVDHLEASVYQYRPLEGSK
                     RIRVLSIKPMDAEDDPELPPSSFLSALAEDKLNKKISENRPRLYQNRLSRMRWNISHVA
                     GDEKLEWEDMLQRLAQREQNPSLEELCDKAIEAPNNLEERAREVQKMDLIYMEAMAVQA
                     WLGSPTTEVTRRIARFEIFKEAVETINAEYSVWLVLSAISSEPYWQRLWIIQEISLAYS
                     LILSYGEHDFTSKEFWSIMETGVRWEITDRDQIPELKKDPKKQDPAIHCFFNDLSIART
                     VTPNYEEDFTLTHCWVSFARSCFEGENNLNQLARSSGSRSRAIFGGMGLSIPSWAFDLS
                     SKRRPETSSMDDKSWYLTAYSFSIEELAEDTST"
     PFAM_domain     join(6889,7103..7204,7277..7404)
                     /aSDomain="HET"
                     /aSTool="clusterhmmer"
                     /database="32.0"
                     /db_xref="PF06985.11"
                     /description="Heterokaryon incompatibility protein (HET)"
                     /detection="hmmscan"
                     /domain_id="clusterhmmer_input.path1.gene1_0001"
                     /evalue="6.10E-07"
                     /label="input.path1.gene1"
                     /locus_tag="input.path1.gene1"
                     /protein_end="511"
                     /protein_start="434"
                     /score="29.9"
                     /tool="antismash"
                     /translation="NLEERAREVQKMDLIYMEAMAVQAWLGSPTTEVTRRIARFEIFKE
                     AVETINAEYSVWLVLSAISSEPYWQRLWIIQE"
     CDS             complement(join(9609..9681,9717..9949,10007..10056,
                     10379..10461,10603..10942,11226..11276,11643..11949,
                     12105..12215))
                     /Name="input.path1.gene2"
                     /gene="input.path1.gene2"
                     /gene_functions="biosynthetic-additional
                     (rule-based-clusters) p450"
                     /gene_functions="biosynthetic-additional (smcogs)
                     SMCOG1034:cytochrome P450 (Score: 88; E-value: 1.1e-26)"
                     /gene_kind="biosynthetic-additional"
                     /sec_met_domain="p450 (E-value: 5e-19, bitscore: 63.1,
                     seeds: 50, tool: rule-based-clusters)"
                     /source="GlimmerHMM"
                     /transl_table=1
                     /translation="MEGMDKSIKEPFLMPRPVFDWPHETTRTAMHLIMTNSGGGTLPYV
                     AGRIEDANMQARFAGKEPGEFLEDAKAFYFDLALVGHKGPLQLLVDFAEPGHILYGSDF
                     PFVREDMVAKKAKAIDSAKDAEGEDLTLAARKAALGMAQPAVDFAGFGCGNAAWKDIHG
                     HAAAKRFAKYGYFEVRPDAQPVLTAAGDEHVRQRGALAHGFSEKAILAQETSVTRHIAA
                     FVEKLRCYARTEEAADMTTWTRYLAFDVIGEFTLSMHFGCVANSQNHPAEKLRDRIAIG
                     DDPRKSDLWTYVMRNTEVPQGGATVSGHYVPEGTIVCVYQLPAFTTASNWARSNEFVPE
                     RWLRADHPDRPADTLTDKRDAFQPFGYGPKNCIGKGLAYAEMKLILAKFLWHGETENLS
                     VSRETVFKCSVGRTDA"
     PFAM_domain     complement(join(9719..9949,10007..10042))
                     /aSDomain="p450"
                     /aSTool="clusterhmmer"
                     /database="32.0"
                     /db_xref="PF00067.22"
                     /db_xref="GO:0005506"
                     /db_xref="GO:0016705"
                     /db_xref="GO:0020037"
                     /db_xref="GO:0055114"
                     /description="Cytochrome P450"
                     /detection="hmmscan"
                     /domain_id="clusterhmmer_input.path1.gene2_0003"
                     /evalue="2.00E-17"
                     /gene_ontologies="GO:0005506: iron ion binding"
                     /gene_ontologies="GO:0016705: oxidoreductase activity,
                     acting on paired donors, with incorporation or reduction of
                     molecular oxygen"
                     /gene_ontologies="GO:0020037: heme binding"
                     /gene_ontologies="GO:0055114: oxidation-reduction process"
                     /label="input.path1.gene2"
                     /locus_tag="input.path1.gene2"
                     /protein_end="391"
                     /protein_start="302"
                     /score="63.1"
                     /tool="antismash"
                     /translation="GATVSGHYVPEGTIVCVYQLPAFTTASNWARSNEFVPERWLRADH
                     PDRPADTLTDKRDAFQPFGYGPKNCIGKGLAYAEMKLILAKFLW"
     PFAM_domain     complement(join(10440..10461,10603..10904))
                     /aSDomain="p450"
                     /aSTool="clusterhmmer"
                     /database="32.0"
                     /db_xref="PF00067.22"
                     /db_xref="GO:0005506"
                     /db_xref="GO:0016705"
                     /db_xref="GO:0020037"
                     /db_xref="GO:0055114"
                     /description="Cytochrome P450"
                     /detection="hmmscan"
                     /domain_id="clusterhmmer_input.path1.gene2_0002"
                     /evalue="6.50E-06"
                     /gene_ontologies="GO:0005506: iron ion binding"
                     /gene_ontologies="GO:0016705: oxidoreductase activity,
                     acting on paired donors, with incorporation or reduction of
                     molecular oxygen"
                     /gene_ontologies="GO:0020037: heme binding"
                     /gene_ontologies="GO:0055114: oxidation-reduction process"
                     /label="input.path1.gene2"
                     /locus_tag="input.path1.gene2"
                     /protein_end="277"
                     /protein_start="169"
                     /score="25.2"
                     /tool="antismash"
                     /translation="FAKYGYFEVRPDAQPVLTAAGDEHVRQRGALAHGFSEKAILAQET
                     SVTRHIAAFVEKLRCYARTEEAADMTTWTRYLAFDVIGEFTLSMHFGCVANSQNHPAEK
                     LRDR"
     CDS             join(13230..13469,13531..13747,13802..14190,14246..14370,
                     14686..14780,15497..15711,15927..16058,16227..16415)
                     /Name="input.path1.gene3"
                     /gene="input.path1.gene3"
                     /gene_functions="biosynthetic-additional (smcogs)
                     SMCOG1138:FAD linked oxidase domain protein (Score: 209.3;
                     E-value: 2.6e-63)"
                     /gene_kind="biosynthetic-additional"
                     /source="GlimmerHMM"
                     /transl_table=1
                     /translation="MKYITLLFASISTLLPQLVPAINGTLVAQDFRELLSQGSGIYLAS
                     DENWENETTQRWNLWNAPTYVVSVKPALVEDVQKVVQYVSRHNYSFLATGGGHGYTGSL
                     GALDNGIELDMGNFNTVQIDANSSILRTGGSVRFRDIMPVAYSAGKAFPVGACPCVGAT
                     GAALGGGIGFFSGFYGAISDGFESLEMITGTGDLIKASETENSDLFWAMKGAGANYGVV
                     TTVNYRVSDHPNGGQVFTADFVFPAAANRSILEFAASFIGNQPKELSVTLGFLYSAAAQ
                     ELLVIANVIYVGPETQGREIVQPLVDLSPVTTNISYIPWKDVAQLDITANSDDDVPDAE
                     SFGREFRDRLQTISGSGPATFGLLSPTSLTSQLSLDKLHSQRLRLIHDVSRLIQPPLSI
                     TVGQPQIKVPQHLRKHHPRFGKKQSSTLVYPYDGIPGDKGPVNGTPFAGNNAREVDGRR
                     VVHTQDFVEHRIEHMREELRLGDPPALRPILDMLRDLSDYWRHQVRALDIALLHAGFDL
                     RREYRPVPGPLLARQA"
     PFAM_domain     join(13434..13469,13531..13747,13802..13944)
                     /aSDomain="FAD_binding_4"
                     /aSTool="clusterhmmer"
                     /database="32.0"
                     /db_xref="PF01565.23"
                     /db_xref="GO:0016491"
                     /db_xref="GO:0050660"
                     /db_xref="GO:0055114"
                     /description="FAD binding domain"
                     /detection="hmmscan"
                     /domain_id="clusterhmmer_input.path1.gene3_0004"
                     /evalue="1.50E-21"
                     /gene_ontologies="GO:0016491: oxidoreductase activity"
                     /gene_ontologies="GO:0050660: flavin adenine dinucleotide
                     binding"
                     /gene_ontologies="GO:0055114: oxidation-reduction process"
                     /label="input.path1.gene3"
                     /locus_tag="input.path1.gene3"
                     /protein_end="200"
                     /protein_start="68"
                     /score="76.6"
                     /tool="antismash"
                     /translation="VKPALVEDVQKVVQYVSRHNYSFLATGGGHGYTGSLGALDNGIEL
                     DMGNFNTVQIDANSSILRTGGSVRFRDIMPVAYSAGKAFPVGACPCVGATGAALGGGIG
                     FFSGFYGAISDGFESLEMITGTGDLIKA"
     CDS             complement(join(16427..16476,16559..16800,16857..17180,
                     17234..17316,17483..18192,18531..18602,19159..19189))
                     /Name="input.path1.gene4"
                     /gene="input.path1.gene4"
                     /gene_functions="biosynthetic-additional
                     (rule-based-clusters) p450"
                     /gene_functions="biosynthetic-additional (smcogs)
                     SMCOG1039:aldo/keto reductase family oxidoreductase (Score:
                     159.4; E-value: 1.8e-48)"
                     /gene_kind="biosynthetic-additional"
                     /sec_met_domain="p450 (E-value: 3.6e-07, bitscore: 24.0,
                     seeds: 50, tool: rule-based-clusters)"
                     /source="GlimmerHMM"
                     /transl_table=1
                     /translation="MGVAWLSEKPILVWGSGVSLHVGELVARAPTFVIDKVVLNVKGGM
                     QNFKPNGSPEYIRESVENCLKQLGKGKIDQFECARKDPTIPFETTLRTLKELVDEGKIG
                     SISLTEVNATTIREASAIIPISSVEIELSLWTRDPLENGILSTCAELDIPVYAYCPVGR
                     GVLAGALASFDDIPEKDYRRMLPRYQPDNLKANVKLVAEVEMLAEKKGWTTAQVALGWL
                     LGISKREGMPVIIPIPGTATPSHVRENAAAQALTAEEMEAVESILSANPYLVHRTSLRP
                     IGECADWPHAEPAVEVTHHNDVHSTSNPSHLLGGLLITALAIASLISYRIWLHPLAKFP
                     GPKWWAASRLPWVRHMVRGRMWRELELLHEKHGSFVRIAPNELSVLSPQAWSDIYTSRP
                     LLPKEPTSQTPPLNGAHSLFTAVGDDHRRIRGSLASGFSDKALRDQSPIIEHHASALVS
                     RLRRELAVNPILDVQTFFGYAALDAITDLTRSACAHAGSGRWTKS"
     PFAM_domain     complement(join(16475..16476,16559..16800,16857..17056))
                     /aSDomain="p450"
                     /aSTool="clusterhmmer"
                     /database="32.0"
                     /db_xref="PF00067.22"
                     /db_xref="GO:0005506"
                     /db_xref="GO:0016705"
                     /db_xref="GO:0020037"
                     /db_xref="GO:0055114"
                     /description="Cytochrome P450"
                     /detection="hmmscan"
                     /domain_id="clusterhmmer_input.path1.gene4_0006"
                     /evalue="1.40E-05"
                     /gene_ontologies="GO:0005506: iron ion binding"
                     /gene_ontologies="GO:0016705: oxidoreductase activity,
                     acting on paired donors, with incorporation or reduction of
                     molecular oxygen"
                     /gene_ontologies="GO:0020037: heme binding"
                     /gene_ontologies="GO:0055114: oxidation-reduction process"
                     /label="input.path1.gene4"
                     /locus_tag="input.path1.gene4"
                     /protein_end="488"
                     /protein_start="340"
                     /score="24.0"
                     /tool="antismash"
                     /translation="GPKWWAASRLPWVRHMVRGRMWRELELLHEKHGSFVRIAPNELSV
                     LSPQAWSDIYTSRPLLPKEPTSQTPPLNGAHSLFTAVGDDHRRIRGSLASGFSDKALRD
                     QSPIIEHHASALVSRLRRELAVNPILDVQTFFGYAALDAITDLT"
     PFAM_domain     complement(join(17495..18192,18531..18567))
                     /aSDomain="Aldo_ket_red"
                     /aSTool="clusterhmmer"
                     /database="32.0"
                     /db_xref="PF00248.21"
                     /description="Aldo/keto reductase family"
                     /detection="hmmscan"
                     /domain_id="clusterhmmer_input.path1.gene4_0005"
                     /evalue="4.20E-45"
                     /label="input.path1.gene4"
                     /locus_tag="input.path1.gene4"
                     /protein_end="267"
                     /protein_start="22"
                     /score="154.2"
                     /tool="antismash"
                     /translation="GELVARAPTFVIDKVVLNVKGGMQNFKPNGSPEYIRESVENCLKQ
                     LGKGKIDQFECARKDPTIPFETTLRTLKELVDEGKIGSISLTEVNATTIREASAIIPIS
                     SVEIELSLWTRDPLENGILSTCAELDIPVYAYCPVGRGVLAGALASFDDIPEKDYRRML
                     PRYQPDNLKANVKLVAEVEMLAEKKGWTTAQVALGWLLGISKREGMPVIIPIPGTATPS
                     HVRENAAAQALTAEEMEAVESIL"
     CDS             complement(join(20001..20120,20908..21725,21782..25888,
                     26141..26211,26258..27830,27895..27987,28102..28197,
                     28560..28602))
                     /NRPS_PKS="Domain: PKS_KS(Iterative-KS) (264-662). E-value:
                     9.5e-128. Score: 418.4. Matches aSDomain:
                     nrpspksdomains_input.path1.gene5_PKS_KS.1"
                     /NRPS_PKS="Domain: PKS_AT (703-991). E-value: 1.3e-58.
                     Score: 190.5. Matches aSDomain:
                     nrpspksdomains_input.path1.gene5_PKS_AT.1"
                     /NRPS_PKS="Domain: PKS_DH2 (1113-1316). E-value: 4.8e-10.
                     Score: 31.0. Matches aSDomain:
                     nrpspksdomains_input.path1.gene5_PKS_DH2.1"
                     /NRPS_PKS="Domain: PP-binding (1444-1499). E-value:
                     3.6e-09. Score: 28.9. Matches aSDomain:
                     nrpspksdomains_input.path1.gene5_PP-binding.1"
                     /NRPS_PKS="Domain: cMT (1765-1937). E-value: 8.3e-35.
                     Score: 111.2. Matches aSDomain:
                     nrpspksdomains_input.path1.gene5_cMT.1"
                     /NRPS_PKS="type: Type I Iterative PKS"
                     /Name="input.path1.gene5"
                     /gene="input.path1.gene5"
                     /gene_functions="biosynthetic (rule-based-clusters) T1PKS:
                     PKS_AT"
                     /gene_functions="biosynthetic (rule-based-clusters) T1PKS:
                     itr_KS"
                     /gene_functions="biosynthetic-additional
                     (rule-based-clusters) PP-binding"
                     /gene_functions="biosynthetic-additional (smcogs)
                     SMCOG1022:Beta-ketoacyl synthase (Score: 207.7; E-value:
                     5e-63)"
                     /gene_kind="biosynthetic"
                     /sec_met_domain="PP-binding (E-value: 3.1e-08, bitscore:
                     28.9, seeds: 164, tool: rule-based-clusters)"
                     /sec_met_domain="PKS_AT (E-value: 1.1e-57, bitscore: 190.5,
                     seeds: 1682, tool: rule-based-clusters)"
                     /sec_met_domain="itr_KS (E-value: 2.2e-129, bitscore:
                     426.7, seeds: 96, tool: rule-based-clusters)"
                     /source="GlimmerHMM"
                     /transl_table=1
                     /translation="MHLHRPAPYIQLLLRQYFRYLDENHLSHAEFLQQTGEAGGIQGCC
                     GDDWTSSEPTILAVRLKHEKQKDELMAKFPGVKPRSLSFVGSAAAIARLYNYANENGLP
                     ADKMDVTGKAHNPENSHLVPEFLQVLGQNPSLFKLPDQSKLQVTVRSNIDGEALTDDTI
                     MDDMVVMMLAACCDWYHLLERVADDMKASGRPMHHMVIFGLNDSVPLSPFNKKRLKITK
                     FKAHTLIDEVSQSDVPGPRIATQPTLANETTTPESFEFNDSAIAIVGAACRLPGAGDLE
                     ELWHFLAKGGDTHEPLPKDRIDPSLSFRATQEGSPNSKFFGNFVPDIKRFDNALFGINS
                     KEAVSMDPQQRMLLELSFEALDASGYLVSHRRDAEDRVGCFIGGSLNEYHDNTSSHAPT
                     AYTATGTIRAFLCGRLSYHYGWTAPSEVIDTACSSSLVAINRACRAILMGECDFAIAGG
                     VSALTSLDNFLDLGKAGFLSPTGQCKPFDESADGYCRAEGAGLVVLKRLKEAISSGDEI
                     LGVIPGIATNQGGTSTTLTLPSASALKSLYRTVLDNAGISSSQISFVECHGTGTQGGDP
                     IEMDSVRTILGGVPRSVPLFIGSIKGNIGHTESAAGVAGLLKVLAMIKYASRDALRTNA
                     QVLATYLSKHSHELELSDVAYTLNQRRKRHRFVSNMLVSDISELVHGLNAVDGPKFEYP
                     NNPKPIIMMLSGQYDSKVALDRRVYDAYPAFKSYLDACNDEITSLGYPSIYPAVFQSST
                     IRGAVSLQSCIFAVQYASARCWLDAGLQPDAVIGHSLGEIVALAVSGALSLRNCLELLT
                     FRAQLVDTKWGPDPGAMLAIYAGPDEVDRLLAQMRTSSRDGVVEVACYNAPTSIVVSGP
                     SSSISLAELKLRERFPAIKWQRLATTSAFHSSLTEPILPDLETFTGKLDWKKPTIPLET
                     CTSAGLSSLHEWSPSKHAREPVYFSNAVQRVEQRYGSCVWLEVGFNTPVIPMTKRACVN
                     TAMHTFQSVSYKNMDQPCECISTVVSELWRQGISLSHWSFLGRDGPSTTPVWLPPYKFS
                     DNQHWVEGVDRAMEAQKKLEAIPQTLQQQVSPIRPGLVSKVAVPASQHPGPVLFAVNTK
                     SERFQEVVKGHAVLGVPLCPAPMHLECCTMAIQILCGDVERLNLAFEDLQFVNPLGLDP
                     AREVELLLEEVDPNRAWKFSVRSKIAGSTGEPLVHCLGGASLPRSVGLATYTRLVQSTI
                     NKIEASETVERLKSKRAYGLFLRVMHYAPFFKGISSLAVDGDEAVASIKLPEDQPGRHD
                     SVVWHRCDTVLIDAFISTVGLLLNSSDAVSDEEILIAVGIEQVILASVCQMETRQDWLV
                     YAKFASSQNANGQLIGDVYVCTSDHEVVAMMVGVQFAKVDVSKFKKMLLSANAMQAPAH
                     LAQPSPKDYQVPAPATASSSATGSTSKPGTDIPTPPETNVAEGVKEIISNYTGLHPDDI
                     PHNVVLVDLGIDSLSAIECAAEMQTAFGVEVASTDLGEMTLDDLIIHLGGQDSLTAPKD
                     VPVPNAGPPSTIRNGAPPTPPKDDDDSIEPTAAKSHLKPIVNGPGLSSTDPFNPFEALL
                     YTDTQFPEAAEHRGYKDYHSQVFPLQNNLTVAYILEAFKTLGLDILSISPGSVIPPLSH
                     VLPKHDKLTARLWEILQEQGIVSKKASIVIRGRKNPETGSSAEFYEQFSSRFPNYLPEA
                     RLIKMMGEQLARCMNGEQDPLALMFGTPHSSKIMEDYYGNSPMVSTLTDQLVTFVLTLF
                     RNKHRSDDSPFRILEVGAGTGGTTRRLVDKLQASGIQCEYTFTDIAGRMVSKAKDKFRS
                     FSWMSFDTFDLEKDVREKYRNRFDLVIGTNCVHATTSRIASTRRLLDTLNDDGVVVLSE
                     GTQPLPWFDIVFGVLDGWWLAENGTEYPLQPASKWMEVFQAAGYSSFSFTRGATQEAYT
                     QQLLIGSKARWSIPISNVPTAPEEASDSYRLETVVYKEVSGVQVHADIYVPRQATTSPR
                     LVALMIHGGGFMMLSRKMIRPAQTKFLISKGFLPVSIDYRLCPEVNMIDGPMADVRDGY
                     RWAREKLASLLARHSVAVDNERVVVIGWSTGGHLALSTAWTTRAAGIPPPSAILSFYAP
                     VDFESKGELDSLSKKNAPAPRLNKKRIIGSLNGKPITNYETKNAEDNFFGLQPGDPRSD
                     LLLAVSQDGTALALLLNGLNPTDQRDRFDAPEPSKVATISPLAQARSGNYLSPTYIIHG
                     PKDEVAPFEAAERFIDELKKRGVKSELLRLPDNISHLHDRSVWSLNLYSTAKLFGHIRK
                     HTSDTFHRLLGVHHDRSHE"
     PFAM_domain     complement(21307..21723)
                     /aSDomain="Abhydrolase_3"
                     /aSTool="clusterhmmer"
                     /database="32.0"
                     /db_xref="PF07859.13"
                     /db_xref="GO:0016787"
                     /description="alpha/beta hydrolase fold"
                     /detection="hmmscan"
                     /domain_id="clusterhmmer_input.path1.gene5_0014"
                     /evalue="3.10E-15"
                     /gene_ontologies="GO:0016787: hydrolase activity"
                     /label="input.path1.gene5"
                     /locus_tag="input.path1.gene5"
                     /protein_end="2134"
                     /protein_start="1995"
                     /score="56.6"
                     /tool="antismash"
                     /translation="LMIHGGGFMMLSRKMIRPAQTKFLISKGFLPVSIDYRLCPEVNMI
                     DGPMADVRDGYRWAREKLASLLARHSVAVDNERVVVIGWSTGGHLALSTAWTTRAAGIP
                     PPSAILSFYAPVDFESKGELDSLSKKNAPAPRLNK"
     CDS_motif       complement(21445..21486)
                     /aSTool="nrps_pks_domains"
                     /database="abmotifs"
                     /detection="hmmscan"
                     /domain_id="nrpspksmotif_input.path1.gene5_0006"
                     /evalue="5.70E-03"
                     /label="NRPS-te1"
                     /locus_tag="input.path1.gene5"
                     /protein_end="2088"
                     /protein_start="2074"
                     /score="9.3"
                     /tool="antismash"
                     /translation="VVIGWSTGGHLALS"
     aSDomain        complement(21954..22469)
                     /aSDomain="MT"
                     /aSTool="nrps_pks_domains"
                     /database="nrpspksdomains.hmm"
                     /detection="hmmscan"
                     /domain_id="nrpspksdomains_input.path1.gene5_cMT.1"
                     /domain_subtype="cMT"
                     /evalue="8.30E-35"
                     /label="input.path1.gene5_cMT.1"
                     /locus_tag="input.path1.gene5"
                     /protein_end="1937"
                     /protein_start="1765"
                     /score="111.2"
                     /tool="antismash"
                     /translation="PFRILEVGAGTGGTTRRLVDKLQASGIQCEYTFTDIAGRMVSKAK
                     DKFRSFSWMSFDTFDLEKDVREKYRNRFDLVIGTNCVHATTSRIASTRRLLDTLNDDGV
                     VVLSEGTQPLPWFDIVFGVLDGWWLAENGTEYPLQPASKWMEVFQAAGYSSFSFTRGAT
                     QEAYTQQLL"
     aSModule        21954..22469
                     /domains="nrpspksdomains_input.path1.gene5_cMT.1"
                     /incomplete
                     /locus_tags="input.path1.gene5"
                     /tool="antismash"
                     /type="unknown"
     PFAM_domain     complement(22158..22457)
                     /aSDomain="Methyltransf_12"
                     /aSTool="clusterhmmer"
                     /database="32.0"
                     /db_xref="PF08242.12"
                     /description="Methyltransferase domain"
                     /detection="hmmscan"
                     /domain_id="clusterhmmer_input.path1.gene5_0013"
                     /evalue="7.90E-12"
                     /label="input.path1.gene5"
                     /locus_tag="input.path1.gene5"
                     /protein_end="1869"
                     /protein_start="1769"
                     /score="45.8"
                     /tool="antismash"
                     /translation="LEVGAGTGGTTRRLVDKLQASGIQCEYTFTDIAGRMVSKAKDKFR
                     SFSWMSFDTFDLEKDVREKYRNRFDLVIGTNCVHATTSRIASTRRLLDTLNDDGV"
     PFAM_domain     complement(22764..23015)
                     /aSDomain="HTH_51"
                     /aSTool="clusterhmmer"
                     /database="32.0"
                     /db_xref="PF18558.1"
                     /description="Helix-turn-helix domain"
                     /detection="hmmscan"
                     /domain_id="clusterhmmer_input.path1.gene5_0012"
                     /evalue="3.60E-18"
                     /label="input.path1.gene5"
                     /locus_tag="input.path1.gene5"
                     /protein_end="1667"
                     /protein_start="1583"
                     /score="65.2"
                     /tool="antismash"
                     /translation="QFPEAAEHRGYKDYHSQVFPLQNNLTVAYILEAFKTLGLDILSIS
                     PGSVIPPLSHVLPKHDKLTARLWEILQEQGIVSKKASIV"
     PFAM_domain     complement(23238..23429)
                     /aSDomain="PP-binding"
                     /aSTool="clusterhmmer"
                     /database="32.0"
                     /db_xref="PF00550.25"
                     /description="Phosphopantetheine attachment site"
                     /detection="hmmscan"
                     /domain_id="clusterhmmer_input.path1.gene5_0011"
                     /evalue="2.70E-08"
                     /label="input.path1.gene5"
                     /locus_tag="input.path1.gene5"
                     /protein_end="1509"
                     /protein_start="1445"
                     /score="34.1"
                     /tool="antismash"
                     /translation="VKEIISNYTGLHPDDIPHNVVLVDLGIDSLSAIECAAEMQTAFGV
                     EVASTDLGEMTLDDLIIHL"
     aSDomain        complement(23268..23432)
                     /aSDomain="PP-binding"
                     /aSTool="nrps_pks_domains"
                     /database="nrpspksdomains.hmm"
                     /detection="hmmscan"
                     /domain_id="nrpspksdomains_input.path1.gene5_PP-binding.1"
                     /evalue="3.60E-09"
                     /label="input.path1.gene5_PP-binding.1"
                     /locus_tag="input.path1.gene5"
                     /protein_end="1499"
                     /protein_start="1444"
                     /score="28.9"
                     /tool="antismash"
                     /translation="GVKEIISNYTGLHPDDIPHNVVLVDLGIDSLSAIECAAEMQTAFG
                     VEVASTDLGE"
     aSModule        23268..27270
                     /complete
                     /domains="nrpspksdomains_input.path1.gene5_PKS_KS.1"
                     /domains="nrpspksdomains_input.path1.gene5_PKS_AT.1"
                     /domains="nrpspksdomains_input.path1.gene5_PKS_DH2.1"
                     /domains="nrpspksdomains_input.path1.gene5_PP-binding.1"
                     /iterative
                     /locus_tags="input.path1.gene5"
                     /monomer_pairings="mal -> mal"
                     /tool="antismash"
                     /type="pks"
     PFAM_domain     complement(23616..24431)
                     /aSDomain="PS-DH"
                     /aSTool="clusterhmmer"
                     /database="32.0"
                     /db_xref="PF14765.6"
                     /description="Polyketide synthase dehydratase"
                     /detection="hmmscan"
                     /domain_id="clusterhmmer_input.path1.gene5_0010"
                     /evalue="6.00E-22"
                     /label="input.path1.gene5"
                     /locus_tag="input.path1.gene5"
                     /protein_end="1383"
                     /protein_start="1111"
                     /score="78.2"
                     /tool="antismash"
                     /translation="QEVVKGHAVLGVPLCPAPMHLECCTMAIQILCGDVERLNLAFEDL
                     QFVNPLGLDPAREVELLLEEVDPNRAWKFSVRSKIAGSTGEPLVHCLGGASLPRSVGLA
                     TYTRLVQSTINKIEASETVERLKSKRAYGLFLRVMHYAPFFKGISSLAVDGDEAVASIK
                     LPEDQPGRHDSVVWHRCDTVLIDAFISTVGLLLNSSDAVSDEEILIAVGIEQVILASVC
                     QMETRQDWLVYAKFASSQNANGQLIGDVYVCTSDHEVVAMMVGVQFAKVD"
     aSDomain        complement(23817..24425)
                     /aSDomain="PKS_DH2"
                     /aSTool="nrps_pks_domains"
                     /database="nrpspksdomains.hmm"
                     /detection="hmmscan"
                     /domain_id="nrpspksdomains_input.path1.gene5_PKS_DH2.1"
                     /evalue="4.80E-10"
                     /label="input.path1.gene5_PKS_DH2.1"
                     /locus_tag="input.path1.gene5"
                     /protein_end="1316"
                     /protein_start="1113"
                     /score="31.0"
                     /tool="antismash"
                     /translation="VVKGHAVLGVPLCPAPMHLECCTMAIQILCGDVERLNLAFEDLQF
                     VNPLGLDPAREVELLLEEVDPNRAWKFSVRSKIAGSTGEPLVHCLGGASLPRSVGLATY
                     TRLVQSTINKIEASETVERLKSKRAYGLFLRVMHYAPFFKGISSLAVDGDEAVASIKLP
                     EDQPGRHDSVVWHRCDTVLIDAFISTVGLLLNSSDAVSDE"
     aSDomain        complement(24792..25655)
                     /ASF="(Methyl)Malonyl-CoA specificity inconclusive"
                     /ASF="found active site serine: True, scaffold matched
                     GHGE: True"
                     /aSDomain="PKS_AT"
                     /aSTool="nrps_pks_domains"
                     /database="nrpspksdomains.hmm"
                     /detection="hmmscan"
                     /domain_id="nrpspksdomains_input.path1.gene5_PKS_AT.1"
                     /evalue="1.30E-58"
                     /label="input.path1.gene5_PKS_AT.1"
                     /locus_tag="input.path1.gene5"
                     /protein_end="991"
                     /protein_start="703"
                     /score="190.5"
                     /specificity="consensus: mal"
                     /specificity="PKS signature: Malonyl-CoA"
                     /specificity="Minowa: mal"
                     /tool="antismash"
                     /translation="LSGQYDSKVALDRRVYDAYPAFKSYLDACNDEITSLGYPSIYPAV
                     FQSSTIRGAVSLQSCIFAVQYASARCWLDAGLQPDAVIGHSLGEIVALAVSGALSLRNC
                     LELLTFRAQLVDTKWGPDPGAMLAIYAGPDEVDRLLAQMRTSSRDGVVEVACYNAPTSI
                     VVSGPSSSISLAELKLRERFPAIKWQRLATTSAFHSSLTEPILPDLETFTGKLDWKKPT
                     IPLETCTSAGLSSLHEWSPSKHAREPVYFSNAVQRVEQRYGSCVWLEVGFNTPVIPMTK
                     RACVNTA"
     PFAM_domain     complement(24840..25613)
                     /aSDomain="Acyl_transf_1"
                     /aSTool="clusterhmmer"
                     /database="32.0"
                     /db_xref="PF00698.21"
                     /description="Acyl transferase domain"
                     /detection="hmmscan"
                     /domain_id="clusterhmmer_input.path1.gene5_0009"
                     /evalue="1.50E-23"
                     /label="input.path1.gene5"
                     /locus_tag="input.path1.gene5"
                     /protein_end="975"
                     /protein_start="717"
                     /score="83.8"
                     /tool="antismash"
                     /translation="VYDAYPAFKSYLDACNDEITSLGYPSIYPAVFQSSTIRGAVSLQS
                     CIFAVQYASARCWLDAGLQPDAVIGHSLGEIVALAVSGALSLRNCLELLTFRAQLVDTK
                     WGPDPGAMLAIYAGPDEVDRLLAQMRTSSRDGVVEVACYNAPTSIVVSGPSSSISLAEL
                     KLRERFPAIKWQRLATTSAFHSSLTEPILPDLETFTGKLDWKKPTIPLETCTSAGLSSL
                     HEWSPSKHAREPVYFSNAVQRVEQRYGSCVWLEVGF"
     CDS_motif       complement(25314..25430)
                     /aSTool="nrps_pks_domains"
                     /database="abmotifs"
                     /detection="hmmscan"
                     /domain_id="nrpspksmotif_input.path1.gene5_0005"
                     /evalue="1.00E-13"
                     /label="PKSI-AT-M_m3"
                     /locus_tag="input.path1.gene5"
                     /protein_end="817"
                     /protein_start="778"
                     /score="43.3"
                     /tool="antismash"
                     /translation="GLQPDAVIGHSLGEIVALAVSGALSLRNCLELLTFRAQL"
     aSDomain        complement(join(25779..25888,26141..26211,26258..27270))
                     /ASF="found active site cysteine: True, scaffold matched
                     GSSS: False"
                     /ASF="found active site histidines: True"
                     /aSDomain="PKS_KS"
                     /aSTool="nrps_pks_domains"
                     /database="nrpspksdomains.hmm"
                     /detection="hmmscan"
                     /domain_id="nrpspksdomains_input.path1.gene5_PKS_KS.1"
                     /evalue="9.50E-128"
                     /label="input.path1.gene5_PKS_KS.1"
                     /locus_tag="input.path1.gene5"
                     /protein_end="662"
                     /protein_start="264"
                     /score="418.4"
                     /tool="antismash"
                     /translation="IAIVGAACRLPGAGDLEELWHFLAKGGDTHEPLPKDRIDPSLSFR
                     ATQEGSPNSKFFGNFVPDIKRFDNALFGINSKEAVSMDPQQRMLLELSFEALDASGYLV
                     SHRRDAEDRVGCFIGGSLNEYHDNTSSHAPTAYTATGTIRAFLCGRLSYHYGWTAPSEV
                     IDTACSSSLVAINRACRAILMGECDFAIAGGVSALTSLDNFLDLGKAGFLSPTGQCKPF
                     DESADGYCRAEGAGLVVLKRLKEAISSGDEILGVIPGIATNQGGTSTTLTLPSASALKS
                     LYRTVLDNAGISSSQISFVECHGTGTQGGDPIEMDSVRTILGGVPRSVPLFIGSIKGNI
                     GHTESAAGVAGLLKVLAMIKYASRDALRTNAQVLATYLSKHSHELELSDVAYTLNQRR"
     PFAM_domain     complement(join(26142..26211,26258..26511))
                     /aSDomain="Ketoacyl-synt_C"
                     /aSTool="clusterhmmer"
                     /database="32.0"
                     /db_xref="PF02801.22"
                     /description="Beta-ketoacyl synthase, C-terminal domain"
                     /detection="hmmscan"
                     /domain_id="clusterhmmer_input.path1.gene5_0008"
                     /evalue="1.00E-29"
                     /label="input.path1.gene5"
                     /locus_tag="input.path1.gene5"
                     /protein_end="625"
                     /protein_start="517"
                     /score="103.0"
                     /tool="antismash"
                     /translation="LGVIPGIATNQGGTSTTLTLPSASALKSLYRTVLDNAGISSSQIS
                     FVECHGTGTQGGDPIEMDSVRTILGGVPRSVPLFIGSIKGNIGHTESAAGVAGLLKVLA
                     MIKY"
     CDS_motif       complement(join(26181..26211,26258..26271))
                     /aSTool="nrps_pks_domains"
                     /database="abmotifs"
                     /detection="hmmscan"
                     /domain_id="nrpspksmotif_input.path1.gene5_0004"
                     /evalue="3.70E-03"
                     /label="PKSI-KS_m6"
                     /locus_tag="input.path1.gene5"
                     /protein_end="612"
                     /protein_start="597"
                     /score="10.1"
                     /tool="antismash"
                     /translation="GSIKGNIGHTESAAG"
     CDS_motif       complement(26329..26376)
                     /aSTool="nrps_pks_domains"
                     /database="abmotifs"
                     /detection="hmmscan"
                     /domain_id="nrpspksmotif_input.path1.gene5_0003"
                     /evalue="1.10E-03"
                     /label="PKSI-KS_m5"
                     /locus_tag="input.path1.gene5"
                     /protein_end="578"
                     /protein_start="562"
                     /score="11.4"
                     /tool="antismash"
                     /translation="FVECHGTGTQGGDPIE"
     PFAM_domain     complement(26533..27273)
                     /aSDomain="ketoacyl-synt"
                     /aSTool="clusterhmmer"
                     /database="32.0"
                     /db_xref="PF00109.26"
                     /description="Beta-ketoacyl synthase, N-terminal domain"
                     /detection="hmmscan"
                     /domain_id="clusterhmmer_input.path1.gene5_0007"
                     /evalue="2.40E-71"
                     /label="input.path1.gene5"
                     /locus_tag="input.path1.gene5"
                     /protein_end="510"
                     /protein_start="263"
                     /score="240.3"
                     /tool="antismash"
                     /translation="AIAIVGAACRLPGAGDLEELWHFLAKGGDTHEPLPKDRIDPSLSF
                     RATQEGSPNSKFFGNFVPDIKRFDNALFGINSKEAVSMDPQQRMLLELSFEALDASGYL
                     VSHRRDAEDRVGCFIGGSLNEYHDNTSSHAPTAYTATGTIRAFLCGRLSYHYGWTAPSE
                     VIDTACSSSLVAINRACRAILMGECDFAIAGGVSALTSLDNFLDLGKAGFLSPTGQCKP
                     FDESADGYCRAEGAGLVVLKRLKEA"
     CDS_motif       complement(26569..26607)
                     /aSTool="nrps_pks_domains"
                     /database="abmotifs"
                     /detection="hmmscan"
                     /domain_id="nrpspksmotif_input.path1.gene5_0002"
                     /evalue="1.50E-04"
                     /label="PKSI-KS_m4"
                     /locus_tag="input.path1.gene5"
                     /protein_end="498"
                     /protein_start="485"
                     /score="14.7"
                     /tool="antismash"
                     /translation="FDESADGYCRAEG"
     CDS_motif       complement(26749..26793)
                     /aSTool="nrps_pks_domains"
                     /database="abmotifs"
                     /detection="hmmscan"
                     /domain_id="nrpspksmotif_input.path1.gene5_0001"
                     /evalue="5.20E-05"
                     /label="PKSI-KS_m3"
                     /locus_tag="input.path1.gene5"
                     /protein_end="438"
                     /protein_start="423"
                     /score="15.5"
                     /tool="antismash"
                     /translation="PSEVIDTACSSSLVA"
     CDS             join(29639..29693,29722..29781,29950..30017,30069..30150,
                     30317..30342)
                     /Name="input.path1.gene6"
                     /gene="input.path1.gene6"
                     /gene_functions="biosynthetic-additional
                     (rule-based-clusters) PKS_KS"
                     /gene_functions="biosynthetic-additional
                     (rule-based-clusters) itr_KS"
                     /gene_kind="biosynthetic-additional"
                     /sec_met_domain="PKS_KS (E-value: 5.1e-17, bitscore: 56.7,
                     seeds: 2284, tool: rule-based-clusters)"
                     /sec_met_domain="itr_KS (E-value: 4.2e-16, bitscore: 53.5,
                     seeds: 96, tool: rule-based-clusters)"
                     /source="GlimmerHMM"
                     /transl_table=1
                     /translation="MDPQQRWLLESTFHAFENASRVDSPSPAGLTISDVNGSTCSGSLV
                     ALHLACQSIRTRETEMGVVCGSNLLFAPESTIGLSNQNFLSPDANQAARLR"
     PFAM_domain     join(29778..29781,29950..30017,30069..30150,30317..30324)
                     /aSDomain="ketoacyl-synt"
                     /aSTool="clusterhmmer"
                     /database="32.0"
                     /db_xref="PF00109.26"
                     /description="Beta-ketoacyl synthase, N-terminal domain"
                     /detection="hmmscan"
                     /domain_id="clusterhmmer_input.path1.gene6_0015"
                     /evalue="3.80E-12"
                     /label="input.path1.gene6"
                     /locus_tag="input.path1.gene6"
                     /protein_end="91"
                     /protein_start="37"
                     /score="46.3"
                     /tool="antismash"
                     /translation="STCSGSLVALHLACQSIRTRETEMGVVCGSNLLFAPESTIGLSNQ
                     NFLSPDANQ"
     CDS             31349..32527
                     /ID="input.cds7.1"
                     /NRPS_PKS="Domain: PKS_AT (6-267). E-value: 1.9e-71. Score:
                     232.6. Matches aSDomain:
                     nrpspksdomains_input.path1.gene7_PKS_AT.1"
                     /NRPS_PKS="type: PKS/NRPS-like protein"
                     /Name="input.path1.gene7"
                     /Note="single-exon"
                     /gene="input.path1.gene7"
                     /gene_functions="biosynthetic-additional
                     (rule-based-clusters) PKS_AT"
                     /gene_functions="biosynthetic-additional (smcogs)
                     SMCOG1021:malonyl CoA-acyl carrier protein transacylase
                     (Score: 138.8; E-value: 4.3e-42)"
                     /gene_kind="biosynthetic-additional"
                     /phase="0"
                     /sec_met_domain="PKS_AT (E-value: 1.7e-70, bitscore: 232.6,
                     seeds: 1682, tool: rule-based-clusters)"
                     /source="GlimmerHMM"
                     /transl_table=1
                     /translation="MLYAEGGVASDLNRPEFCQPLCTVLQIALVDLLEHWNIKPSAVIG
                     HSSGEVAAAYCAGIINKAYAIELAFFRGMAVAAMAQVELRRGGMMAVRLSPDQYKKAVL
                     AHKDGSEGSLDIACYNSPQNLTLSGDQSEIDRLEPLFQAEGIMAKRLNVSIAYHNEKHM
                     QDAANLYRSLITTLPASGARATNCSFVSSLRGTHFDRAADATKVALPDYWVDNLVCPVK
                     FSDGLQKLASDWKVGESMLDAHFLEVGPHSTLKSAIKESLPKGWNVEKCYSSLLVREQS
                     AFITALIAAGRLHCLGIPVALRNVNQPSEQTQRSRQTLTDLPSYSFDHSKQYWLESRIS
                     KNYRHRKFAYDDFLGTRSSDWNPLEAQWNNRITLDEQVFIKDHKVYLRTPFA"
     aSDomain        31367..32149
                     /ASF="(Methyl)Malonyl-CoA specificity inconclusive"
                     /ASF="found active site serine: True, scaffold matched
                     GHGE: True"
                     /aSDomain="PKS_AT"
                     /aSTool="nrps_pks_domains"
                     /database="nrpspksdomains.hmm"
                     /detection="hmmscan"
                     /domain_id="nrpspksdomains_input.path1.gene7_PKS_AT.1"
                     /evalue="1.90E-71"
                     /label="input.path1.gene7_PKS_AT.1"
                     /locus_tag="input.path1.gene7"
                     /protein_end="267"
                     /protein_start="6"
                     /score="232.6"
                     /specificity="consensus: mal"
                     /specificity="PKS signature: Malonyl-CoA"
                     /specificity="Minowa: mal"
                     /tool="antismash"
                     /translation="GVASDLNRPEFCQPLCTVLQIALVDLLEHWNIKPSAVIGHSSGEV
                     AAAYCAGIINKAYAIELAFFRGMAVAAMAQVELRRGGMMAVRLSPDQYKKAVLAHKDGS
                     EGSLDIACYNSPQNLTLSGDQSEIDRLEPLFQAEGIMAKRLNVSIAYHNEKHMQDAANL
                     YRSLITTLPASGARATNCSFVSSLRGTHFDRAADATKVALPDYWVDNLVCPVKFSDGLQ
                     KLASDWKVGESMLDAHFLEVGPHSTLKSAIKESLPKGWN"
     aSModule        31367..32149
                     /domains="nrpspksdomains_input.path1.gene7_PKS_AT.1"
                     /incomplete
                     /locus_tags="input.path1.gene7"
                     /starter_module
                     /tool="antismash"
                     /type="pks"
     PFAM_domain     31382..32239
                     /aSDomain="Acyl_transf_1"
                     /aSTool="clusterhmmer"
                     /database="32.0"
                     /db_xref="PF00698.21"
                     /description="Acyl transferase domain"
                     /detection="hmmscan"
                     /domain_id="clusterhmmer_input.path1.gene7_0016"
                     /evalue="2.10E-29"
                     /label="input.path1.gene7"
                     /locus_tag="input.path1.gene7"
                     /protein_end="297"
                     /protein_start="11"
                     /score="103.1"
                     /tool="antismash"
                     /translation="LNRPEFCQPLCTVLQIALVDLLEHWNIKPSAVIGHSSGEVAAAYC
                     AGIINKAYAIELAFFRGMAVAAMAQVELRRGGMMAVRLSPDQYKKAVLAHKDGSEGSLD
                     IACYNSPQNLTLSGDQSEIDRLEPLFQAEGIMAKRLNVSIAYHNEKHMQDAANLYRSLI
                     TTLPASGARATNCSFVSSLRGTHFDRAADATKVALPDYWVDNLVCPVKFSDGLQKLASD
                     WKVGESMLDAHFLEVGPHSTLKSAIKESLPKGWNVEKCYSSLLVREQSAFITALIAAGR
                     LHCLG"
     CDS_motif       31460..31543
                     /aSTool="nrps_pks_domains"
                     /database="abmotifs"
                     /detection="hmmscan"
                     /domain_id="nrpspksmotif_input.path1.gene7_0001"
                     /evalue="1.80E-10"
                     /label="PKSI-AT-mM_m3"
                     /locus_tag="input.path1.gene7"
                     /protein_end="65"
                     /protein_start="37"
                     /score="33.2"
                     /tool="antismash"
                     /translation="IKPSAVIGHSSGEVAAAYCAGIINKAYA"
     CDS_motif       31979..32017
                     /aSTool="nrps_pks_domains"
                     /database="abmotifs"
                     /detection="hmmscan"
                     /domain_id="nrpspksmotif_input.path1.gene7_0002"
                     /evalue="6.30E-04"
                     /label="PKSI-AT-mM_m8"
                     /locus_tag="input.path1.gene7"
                     /protein_end="223"
                     /protein_start="210"
                     /score="12.3"
                     /tool="antismash"
                     /translation="DYWVDNLVCPVKF"
     CDS             join(35388..36359,36407..37228,37371..37454)
                     /NRPS_PKS="Domain: PKS_ER (1-187). E-value: 2.6e-29. Score:
                     94.1. Matches aSDomain:
                     nrpspksdomains_input.path1.gene8_PKS_ER.1"
                     /NRPS_PKS="Domain: PKS_KR (231-408). E-value: 6.1e-49.
                     Score: 158.2. Matches aSDomain:
                     nrpspksdomains_input.path1.gene8_PKS_KR.1"
                     /NRPS_PKS="Domain: PKS_PP (528-601). E-value: 2.6e-12.
                     Score: 38.7. Matches aSDomain:
                     nrpspksdomains_input.path1.gene8_PKS_PP.1"
                     /NRPS_PKS="type: other"
                     /Name="input.path1.gene8"
                     /gene="input.path1.gene8"
                     /gene_functions="biosynthetic-additional
                     (rule-based-clusters) PP-binding"
                     /gene_functions="biosynthetic-additional
                     (rule-based-clusters) adh_short"
                     /gene_functions="biosynthetic-additional (smcogs)
                     SMCOG1028:crotonyl-CoA reductase / alcohol dehydrogenase
                     (Score: 76.3; E-value: 3.9e-23)"
                     /gene_kind="biosynthetic-additional"
                     /phase="0"
                     /sec_met_domain="PP-binding (E-value: 8.6e-09, bitscore:
                     30.6, seeds: 164, tool: rule-based-clusters)"
                     /sec_met_domain="adh_short (E-value: 1e-43, bitscore:
                     144.1, seeds: 230, tool: rule-based-clusters)"
                     /source="GlimmerHMM"
                     /transl_table=1
                     /translation="MAAAAPLSFLAMYDTIRNWARLQKGESFLVHDIAGSLGHAAIELA
                     LQAGTQVFALATDQTYGPLRSKYPDVHVLQLEEDNVVEKLKQLTGGRGVSAVLMISSSH
                     DLQLAWDCVAPFGRVIELDDRGTNASDAISLPTNKGMKNNVFYARVSLEEQLKEHDRMA
                     TLIPEAMKFRDSNPDERLEPHDTYTLSSLRKGVGADHLDSSLDKVVVIFDESDGSTSSK
                     TSRSLFHPDATYVITGGLGGLGKSIASWMASRGARNLLLLSRQGEETAHAKIFLDVLRS
                     SGVTVLAPKCDIGDEKVVQKVLRRVSKGLPPIRGMIQASMVLKSAMFQNMTLDQWSGTL
                     RPKIQGSINLHKSLPADLDFTIFLSSVCGIIGASGQSNYAFGCAYQDALARYLVASGNK
                     SVSIDLGIVEGVGYTSENHAADKFMRALGMQPIPEDYVHSLLAYYCDPQREISKVTDAQ
                     VIVGIMNEDDMRRKFIVRPRFLVRPLFRNLQKLDRSIRKSVPKQAVNGDTPEPQSTTVP
                     TSRATKVGTQDVTVKAICNRLSDMLDLTIENIEWGKPMHAYGVDSLVAIELRSWFAEAL
                     QADVPVFDILSNLSIEALAAKVLSRALDEIFKAASESAGAFRKAGKDLA"
     aSDomain        35391..35948
                     /aSDomain="PKS_ER"
                     /aSTool="nrps_pks_domains"
                     /database="nrpspksdomains.hmm"
                     /detection="hmmscan"
                     /domain_id="nrpspksdomains_input.path1.gene8_PKS_ER.1"
                     /evalue="2.60E-29"
                     /label="input.path1.gene8_PKS_ER.1"
                     /locus_tag="input.path1.gene8"
                     /protein_end="187"
                     /protein_start="1"
                     /score="94.1"
                     /tool="antismash"
                     /translation="AAAAPLSFLAMYDTIRNWARLQKGESFLVHDIAGSLGHAAIELAL
                     QAGTQVFALATDQTYGPLRSKYPDVHVLQLEEDNVVEKLKQLTGGRGVSAVLMISSSHD
                     LQLAWDCVAPFGRVIELDDRGTNASDAISLPTNKGMKNNVFYARVSLEEQLKEHDRMAT
                     LIPEAMKFRDSNPDERLEPHDTY"
     aSModule        35391..37379
                     /domains="nrpspksdomains_input.path1.gene8_PKS_ER.1"
                     /domains="nrpspksdomains_input.path1.gene8_PKS_KR.1"
                     /domains="nrpspksdomains_input.path1.gene8_PKS_PP.1"
                     /incomplete
                     /locus_tags="input.path1.gene8"
                     /tool="antismash"
                     /type="pks"
     CDS_motif       35460..35522
                     /aSTool="nrps_pks_domains"
                     /database="abmotifs"
                     /detection="hmmscan"
                     /domain_id="nrpspksmotif_input.path1.gene8_0001"
                     /evalue="1.70E-04"
                     /label="PKSI-ER_m5"
                     /locus_tag="input.path1.gene8"
                     /protein_end="45"
                     /protein_start="24"
                     /score="14.3"
                     /tool="antismash"
                     /translation="GESFLVHDIAGSLGHAAIELA"
     aSDomain        join(36081..36359,36407..36658)
                     /ASF="KR domain putatively catalyzing L-configuration
                     product formation"
                     /ASF="catalytic triad S,Y,N inconclusive"
                     /aSDomain="PKS_KR"
                     /aSTool="nrps_pks_domains"
                     /database="nrpspksdomains.hmm"
                     /detection="hmmscan"
                     /domain_id="nrpspksdomains_input.path1.gene8_PKS_KR.1"
                     /evalue="6.10E-49"
                     /label="input.path1.gene8_PKS_KR.1"
                     /locus_tag="input.path1.gene8"
                     /protein_end="408"
                     /protein_start="231"
                     /score="158.2"
                     /specificity="KR activity: inactive"
                     /specificity="KR stereochemistry: C2"
                     /tool="antismash"
                     /translation="ATYVITGGLGGLGKSIASWMASRGARNLLLLSRQGEETAHAKIFL
                     DVLRSSGVTVLAPKCDIGDEKVVQKVLRRVSKGLPPIRGMIQASMVLKSAMFQNMTLDQ
                     WSGTLRPKIQGSINLHKSLPADLDFTIFLSSVCGIIGASGQSNYAFGCAYQDALARYLV
                     ASGNKSVSIDLGIV"
     PFAM_domain     join(36081..36359,36407..36661)
                     /aSDomain="KR"
                     /aSTool="clusterhmmer"
                     /database="32.0"
                     /db_xref="PF08659.10"
                     /description="KR domain"
                     /detection="hmmscan"
                     /domain_id="clusterhmmer_input.path1.gene8_0017"
                     /evalue="5.90E-55"
                     /label="input.path1.gene8"
                     /locus_tag="input.path1.gene8"
                     /protein_end="409"
                     /protein_start="231"
                     /score="186.0"
                     /tool="antismash"
                     /translation="ATYVITGGLGGLGKSIASWMASRGARNLLLLSRQGEETAHAKIFL
                     DVLRSSGVTVLAPKCDIGDEKVVQKVLRRVSKGLPPIRGMIQASMVLKSAMFQNMTLDQ
                     WSGTLRPKIQGSINLHKSLPADLDFTIFLSSVCGIIGASGQSNYAFGCAYQDALARYLV
                     ASGNKSVSIDLGIVE"
     CDS_motif       36084..36179
                     /aSTool="nrps_pks_domains"
                     /database="abmotifs"
                     /detection="hmmscan"
                     /domain_id="nrpspksmotif_input.path1.gene8_0002"
                     /evalue="6.20E-18"
                     /label="PKSI-KR_m1"
                     /locus_tag="input.path1.gene8"
                     /protein_end="264"
                     /protein_start="232"
                     /score="57.3"
                     /tool="antismash"
                     /translation="TYVITGGLGGLGKSIASWMASRGARNLLLLSR"
     CDS_motif       36506..36613
                     /aSTool="nrps_pks_domains"
                     /database="abmotifs"
                     /detection="hmmscan"
                     /domain_id="nrpspksmotif_input.path1.gene8_0003"
                     /evalue="5.30E-16"
                     /label="PKSI-KR_m4"
                     /locus_tag="input.path1.gene8"
                     /protein_end="393"
                     /protein_start="357"
                     /score="51.1"
                     /tool="antismash"
                     /translation="LDFTIFLSSVCGIIGASGQSNYAFGCAYQDALARYL"
     aSDomain        join(37019..37228,37371..37379)
                     /aSDomain="PKS_PP"
                     /aSTool="nrps_pks_domains"
                     /database="nrpspksdomains.hmm"
                     /detection="hmmscan"
                     /domain_id="nrpspksdomains_input.path1.gene8_PKS_PP.1"
                     /evalue="2.60E-12"
                     /label="input.path1.gene8_PKS_PP.1"
                     /locus_tag="input.path1.gene8"
                     /protein_end="601"
                     /protein_start="528"
                     /score="38.7"
                     /tool="antismash"
                     /translation="VTVKAICNRLSDMLDLTIENIEWGKPMHAYGVDSLVAIELRSWFA
                     EALQADVPVFDILSNLSIEALAAKVLSR"
     PFAM_domain     37031..37222
                     /aSDomain="PP-binding"
                     /aSTool="clusterhmmer"
                     /database="32.0"
                     /db_xref="PF00550.25"
                     /description="Phosphopantetheine attachment site"
                     /detection="hmmscan"
                     /domain_id="clusterhmmer_input.path1.gene8_0018"
                     /evalue="2.60E-08"
                     /label="input.path1.gene8"
                     /locus_tag="input.path1.gene8"
                     /protein_end="596"
                     /protein_start="532"
                     /score="34.1"
                     /tool="antismash"
                     /translation="AICNRLSDMLDLTIENIEWGKPMHAYGVDSLVAIELRSWFAEALQ
                     ADVPVFDILSNLSIEALAA"
     CDS             complement(join(38467..38519,38739..38965,39260..39939))
                     /Name="input.path1.gene9"
                     /gene="input.path1.gene9"
                     /source="GlimmerHMM"
                     /transl_table=1
                     /translation="MQVTPLVSIKLSVSSRILAAIRPQLDPLVDQTWRTDYVQIKSYEA
                     LGKHYTQVRIFGQSREPVAKAKSAVEKLLLGHIATDGNDPITDPFYFKPASKNFLVDLG
                     AACAVLIHQDMRRSVLRLYGDNMGIEQVERALVAKCAELKEQFHTVILDPEALAFALKG
                     GFRRIVATLGKENVKLDVISNPKRILVEGSEEDAIQVQNILASPMSPSLETKIFGLSIN
                     VDESEISNTGMSRVFDCDGCLSTICTSCHQHPHDGLTCEANKALIKATLEGDEKKVAKW
                     KQDNDVRDCPKCGIPIEKTYGWAKIFGVKPLGYKKKVV"
     CDS             join(47318..47456,47513..47622)
                     /Name="input.path1.gene10"
                     /gene="input.path1.gene10"
                     /source="GlimmerHMM"
                     /transl_table=1
                     /translation="MTFGKVESLFSDAGDGFDRDRSARNAAMEFREPQRKYRQPELFYN
                     RITKHKSNIDNHVLYGNFYALYGKFSTASYKLYWAIV"
ORIGIN
        1 atttatttag tctataatat aatatactgg gcgaggagag gcagactaag tatataaatt
       61 taataaaata gaagaagttt aaataataac taaaaataag taaaaggtag agtatactta
      121 aggcgaagtt taaaatagga atatttataa ttttacttaa gaatacagtc tctaatatat
      181 atattaaaag gggtataata atgccgcgct ttatacaata aataaaaata atagagaaat
      241 ataataactt agtttttaat agggcggagg caattaagaa tctatatata atatatataa
      301 tagataaagc gctactaaag atactactat taaaagagtt taaagataag aatctaaagt
      361 tctataatat tatattagcg ctgtaactag tagactagtt attaatagag aatttaaata
      421 gtaactattt aatttaaata taattattat taatgcgttt aataaaatta agggggatag
      481 agaggggcta tttctataaa aaactaatat aaatatatag agggtaataa taatataaaa
      541 aattactaag aaagttttac gtagatatta tataacgata actaagtata agaatagtta
      601 atagcaagta gtagaaagaa ggtagtaatt aatagtttta attaaagttt tatataataa
      661 aaggtaatag taaaggaatt gctagtaata ttttaaataa atattaaata gtagaatata
      721 tataaatgct ggtagtagaa gggtaaaaga tagaagttaa agaaaaagaa ggaattataa
      781 taaaagtttt tattaaaata ttatagggat tagtaagtag ggcgtacggc agtatatagt
      841 ataaaaatta tatattagac taatttagta atatataaat attataatat ttagcttata
      901 acgcgttact ttactattaa aatatatata ctagactagg cgtgggtaag tagagggtag
      961 taaaagtaga aattaaaagt ggctttaaat agtttttaga gggtatatag gtaaatttaa
     1021 tttttaaaaa ttaggtagga tgcactataa atagtattat tattaaaaga tagtagtata
     1081 tatatatatt tattaaagga gtgtgctttt tcacgatata ataagataga attattaggg
     1141 gtaaaaatac taaagataat attaagttaa taaaaagtat acttataccc tagtatttta
     1201 gcctaaatat aaagttaaaa tagtattagt aggcggcgcg ctaagggata taaagtctaa
     1261 atctttataa gtatagttat tagtgcgcgc actcttagct taataataaa tttttaaata
     1321 tattattaag ttaagtaaga atagtgcact tatatactag gattttaatc taaatataaa
     1381 attaaaatag agctagtagg cggcggcgcg ctaaagagat ataagattta agtcttttat
     1441 aagtataatt attaaaacgc gtgccctagg cttaatagta aatttctaaa cgcactatta
     1501 agttaaataa gaataatatt tatattaaag ataatagcgc gtttacttat agtgtatata
     1561 tactagctta gtaataattt aagatttaga ttatatgttc taatagtttt agtttctatt
     1621 atatattact aagtaattta atattatata atcttagaat ctttgtatta tctcctttta
     1681 atttatacta gattagaatt ttctattttt taaaaattaa ttacttatat tagagctata
     1741 tagtttactg cggatataaa gtctaatata attaaattaa attatataat tttagctatt
     1801 tttagttcct ctatctttat tactatatta ttatatttag taaggaagat atcctaacta
     1861 tttattatat atagaggctt taataattta agatattact attacgctta ctcttattta
     1921 tatagaataa ttatatttac tttatttttt aggtttataa tctagttctt attaatttta
     1981 ttaggcgagc aatatatata ttatatataa aaaattactg tctattagat aaaaaaataa
     2041 tttattatag gcttaatttc tttatcttat atatattaag agctagttta taactcttta
     2101 attaaaattt ataaaattta agattctcct tatacgcttt tatacctaat aataaaagat
     2161 ttaaaattta ttctaaaatc tttttattat ttatattcgc gcttagagtg taagttataa
     2221 aatttaaaag ttttaatact ttagatttct taagtaatta ttctcttaaa gctaggttaa
     2281 ttttatttta tatattatat acggcgtatt atgtttataa ctgattaaat taaatttaat
     2341 aattaatatt attataaagt atagctgtgc cgctgtttta gtttaaattt taagttacta
     2401 ttttttcttt aatatatata gagttaatct ttatttattt ccgcttatta ttaaggtagt
     2461 aaaattttta attattaaat ttatagtatt ttatagtaag tcgccgtaat tctcttatta
     2521 ttaataatta tttattttat tatatatact ctaaggtagt atctcctata aaatttaata
     2581 ttatagttta agtgttcctt cttaatagac tcttaattat tctatgttct taactactat
     2641 ctaacaacta agtaattgaa aaagtttgaa attcttatat aattatttta aataaatatt
     2701 aatttcatat attttaatat ataggatatt tatgtgctaa taaataatta taattaataa
     2761 atataaaaat ggagtaaagg acactataat taaaaaaata aataaataac tttataatac
     2821 tatttatacc tagtataaaa tgggtagtaa ctataatagg atatagataa cgccctaata
     2881 gagtatttct aagaattcta ttaaaagttt tatatataaa gagatgctta acaataatga
     2941 cttaaacttt ataataatat taataagtaa aaagggtgtc gcgtttctaa gtgagatatt
     3001 taaaatagtt ttataatatt atataactat cttagtataa tatttattaa tttatttaat
     3061 tatataggcg tgtatatacc agcagatagt gaaatttaat aaatatataa aattataaaa
     3121 aataccataa aataagtaga tttagcttta aaatgctatc ttatatagta aaagattaaa
     3181 taatgaggtt atataacata gataatattc tagtggggcg gcactaacag cctataagct
     3241 gttttttagc cgcttaatag aaggattctc tttagcctta gccttgcagg cacacacaca
     3301 cgtataataa tatttttacc cgcgtgtccc gcattctaat tctagttact aagataccag
     3361 cgtgtctagt ttccagttaa attactgctg gttattgtaa agtgttttct tcacacattc
     3421 tgtatcgtga agactggacg ctcgcaacct ttatctttaa ataggtacct agcctagacg
     3481 tgctgtgaat tacgcactat cgcattcgat tgaacaccct acacgcgctg ccttacttct
     3541 aactattcga cgcaaaagat ggcagacgag caacatgacc atcacacaaa cacatctgag
     3601 ctctcatcgg acagtgaatc ttctaattca tcgtttttca cggcctacga attcgacagc
     3661 gcatctgcgt tttcggaaga ttctgatcgt ggcgaagaga gaaaagaaca atcacacgga
     3721 cgtcggtata ggagaagaaa gaagccgaat cttgaggaca ttgaccttcc gcaatggttc
     3781 attgagcatt gcgtgatagc ggttacggaa tgggaagatc gaagagaatg cttggtgctc
     3841 acagaatctg ccgagaacca ggtagaaggg agtaatatgt tggtgaattg tctgggagga
     3901 gattctgcga caggagagag taaagcagaa gatggtacaa aagaaaatgg tgaaaaagag
     3961 aatactacaa aagaaaatat tgcgaatgaa gacgaccgaa caaaggaatc gtccgatacg
     4021 ctgtctgatg atgttgcgta tgagatggaa gacattgttt ttcaacaact tcgtatactt
     4081 gtgcgctcga ttcatcaaca aaaagaggat acagcaacgc cagacggaaa cagcgaacgc
     4141 cctaccacgg aattcactac ggaagtcgcc catttggatc actacctcac cagtgctaaa
     4201 caaaaagctt gctgtcacag atcttactgc gtcaactgcc ccacaatcga tccttcaagc
     4261 ctacaaaggc ttgagaaagg atgggaccgc tttctcctta gcgcagtaag gctttttgca
     4321 aagagaaata acgctgatct gatcgttctc acgcccgctg atatggaaga ccttctcgaa
     4381 catgtcagaa acgagagatc gcttcttctg tcgaagaaag gtgattcatc ttctgacgac
     4441 acgtcttctc tacatatgaa ttcgcaaatg aatgcagaca gtcttcacta tgcagtaaga
     4501 tatacttgta tcttgctcat tatacttctt tcattgactt ccatctagcg agaactaccc
     4561 ctcaataaga ttgtccagtc ggccagagcc aagaggtctg tagaccagat cgaaaacgaa
     4621 cagcaaaata aatcactcac aatcatttac ctatctgagc atcttggcat actcaagagt
     4681 aaacttatga agaaactcag attggcggtg aagagcacac tgcagcccca tcaagttcta
     4741 ttcatcgtca cgaagacgaa aacctctgaa ggacttagtt gtcacatgtg cggcagaagc
     4801 tggagtgagg gtgagattgc cgatactgcc aagagtccag aaaccaagcc aacgaaagtc
     4861 aaccttatcc ctgctcggtc cagagcccaa gagctcaagt tggaaaatga tataaaacac
     4921 gcacactgca tcgataatat cagatcgcta aagaggattt tacgaatacg cgctccgaga
     4981 atgatcggtg ttctcgaacc gtacgctgac tgggctttta tgaagggctc tgagacagag
     5041 agtcttttcc aagaaaacct tttcgaaaag tccgagcttg agcttgtcgt atcgacgatc
     5101 ggatatgaat tcacagagga agaaatcatc aatgctgttt tacggatccc atatcaaaga
     5161 aaagctctag aagcgtggga tgattttaaa ataccaaggc caagtttacc ttgtgcgccg
     5221 tctgagtctc aaactcctcc caaatctcaa tctgaggatc aagatgatga gtggtcgtca
     5281 ttcccaccga atgtccagga ggttatccgg gacattgctg ctcaagagcc cgcggatgag
     5341 aatgacatca attactggtt gaaacttttc ttgtctcttc tggtgaagcc ggatgacgca
     5401 caagagggct ggggcgacat cgcaatagac ccagctgttg gagacctcgt caagaaaatc
     5461 acgggtcaac ataatgcttc tgccaagtct gtgccatcgt atgggttgct gaagcaatcc
     5521 catgttggag gagcacttat atatggacct cctggaacag gcaaaactca cctcgcccgt
     5581 atactggcgc acgaatccca atcaactgtg ctctgcgttt cccccggcga catccagagc
     5641 aaatggactg gcatgccaga gaaagcaatt aaaggacttt ttaacttggc cagaaaattg
     5701 gcgccctgta ttgtgttcat tgacgaggcg gattcattgt acgcagccag aactccagag
     5761 tcgagaagct gggaaacttc gttagtgaac caattcctgt tcgagatgga tggacttgtt
     5821 aagtccaagg ctgctccttt tgttctgctt tcaacgaact ttcctgcaaa tctcgatgca
     5881 gctgtcttgc gccgagtgcc cagtcgcata catgtggggc tcccaaacac gaaaatgagg
     5941 gagaaaatct ttcggattgt tctcaagaat gagattctgc acaatgatgt tggttatagc
     6001 tcattggccc acatgacccc ccacttttcg ggttcggaca ttcggtccat gtgtatgcaa
     6061 gcggcaatta tgtgcgatga gtatgtacag agcggtgaag atgagggcaa acgacttttg
     6121 agctaccagt tattccaaaa ggctctagaa agatcatctc ccaccgtttc taaagatata
     6181 cttctacata tcaaaacgtt cgcgaaggcc aacgacgctc taggactcag gttgatgaag
     6241 gaagcagaaa ttgaagaagt ggaaatgatg aagtcgctga agaagtcaaa attggaatct
     6301 caaaacctgc gttcgggcaa gcaggctcaa cctttgatac gtcacgattc ttcaaggaaa
     6361 atgaaaaacg aaaacccgct tgcgcttaca ctggccgaag taaccgccag tatcagcacc
     6421 aatatcaggg actccgggac acgcgagact ttagtaacgg acccgaccat cgaagtacca
     6481 agcctagctt caactcctcc accggtagat catctcgagg catcagtcta tcaataccgg
     6541 cccttggaag gaagtaaaag gatacgagtg ctgtcgatca agccgatgga tgccgaagat
     6601 gaccctgaat taccaccatc atgtacgctt aaagaagtag atcttgatga cttgacgaca
     6661 gattacagag cctttctatc ggctttggcc gaggataaac tgaacaaaaa gatctcagaa
     6721 aaccgacccc gattgtacca aaatcgtctt tctcgcatga gatggaatat cagtcatgtg
     6781 gctggcgacg agaaactaga gtgggaggat atgcttcagc gactagctca acgggaacag
     6841 aatcctagtc ttgaagagct ctgcgacaaa gctatcgaag cacccaacag tagaaaacat
     6901 cgatacaatt ggggagagtt catagcgatg agttatgtct ggggggacat cagccagaaa
     6961 aataggtata tccatctgga tgggtcgcgt ttccgagtgg gatcaaatct ctatgatctc
     7021 atggttcgac tcagcaactc gtccaaaatg aagacgagaa acatgcatta ttggattgat
     7081 gcaatatgta tcaatcaaca agatctagaa gagagagcca gagaggtcca gaaaatggac
     7141 ttgatatata tggaggccat ggccgttcaa gcgtggctgg gctcgcccac gactgaggtt
     7201 acaagtgagc tatctgtagt acgtacagtg ctagatagct gttttgattc caatgatgca
     7261 ccgaaaaaga tattaggacg tattgctcgg ttcgagatat tcaaagaggc ggtggagact
     7321 atcaacgccg aatactcggt gtggcttgtt ctcagcgcaa taagcagcga accatactgg
     7381 cagcgacttt ggattattca agaaatttcg cttgcatatt ccctcattct ttcctacgga
     7441 gaacatgatt tcacgtccaa ggagttttgg tcgatcatgg aaacaggtgt tcgatgggag
     7501 atcacagacc gagaccaaat ccctgaactg aagaaggacc ccaaaaagca ggacccagcg
     7561 atacactgtt tctttaacga tctttgtaca cgattttcta tacgtaatga aacttggaag
     7621 gaagagcaag cgagccttcg cgtgctactt cgacaagctt gtcatagcga ggcctcaaac
     7681 cttcgtgata aggtgtatgg actgtacgca atgctgcccc cagccattgc cagaactgtt
     7741 actccaaact atgaggaaga cttcacctta acccactgct gggtctcgtt tgcaagaagt
     7801 tgctttgagg gcgagaacaa tctgaaccaa ctggcgcggt cttccggatc acgttcgagg
     7861 gcaatattcg gtggtatggg attgagtatc cctagctggg catttgattt aagtagcaag
     7921 aggaggccgg agactagttc aatggatgat aagagctggt acctcacagc ctattcattc
     7981 agcatagagg agctggctga agacagtgag tacctgaaag acagaaactt tgaagcagat
     8041 cttggattgg agcctacttt cagcttcgac atgacccatt cgatactcaa ctgccaggct
     8101 atatttatcg acaaagtaaa tgatgtcgcc tactggaaca gtgatacccg catcgagatg
     8161 acgatatatg aacctcaaac tggtccagtg gatcctcagc ctgacgatac tttggatttc
     8221 gaagaaatca gacgctctct cgcacgggtt ctatgctacg accctactca tgagattgcc
     8281 gatggcccaa cattactcga tataccttgg gctgtaatct cccaaaatgc tgtattgctc
     8341 tacgttcaaa cagaattatc gtaccacaca gcacaaaaca atcaagctga ggattgtaat
     8401 cagttttttg aaggaccaaa cgaatcacag atgagcctct tttataatgc gttcctgaaa
     8461 ccaaacgaaa atttcgatat gaatggcacg cttttgcggg atttattcat ctcgacagag
     8521 aagtcttatg catgttccca aggaaaggcc gcgcgtatgg tagaatgggg cgtgtctgta
     8581 cttatgatga aaaggttgat ggtgacggat gagggaagag tcggggccgt ggcaccacat
     8641 gcacagtccg gtgataaaat tgcaatcgtg gctgggtgtg acatgcctgt tgttttgcga
     8701 gagagaagcg agggagggtg gattgtcatt gggggttgtt ttgtggatgg attgatgtgt
     8761 ggtgaagctg cagagggggt ggcttcggga aaatggaagt tggaagatat ttgtatctac
     8821 tagactagag gcatctgctt caatggcgtg ttacttatcc gaaggagcac cgtctaagta
     8881 acacgcactg gcatcttagg gcgtgaaatt cgtagaaaga gatccactaa atttatgtta
     8941 ttgtatacaa gcgtatcatc tggaatcaat agtatgttta tatgcacgtt gctgtgtgct
     9001 atcggtcagt tactaagcta gattctgtta tatgtaacct agaggcggcg aaggtagcat
     9061 tataaagaga ttaaaaaaat acgatactgg aagttataag ctcaaagaca attatcaaag
     9121 ataattcagc ctaataatga tttggctatt taatttacta tatctagtaa ttattatata
     9181 gacttatttg aaaattttaa tgattttaaa aagtattaga agcgtttcct cttttataga
     9241 tattaatgtc taattagctc tgttaccgct ttctctaaaa ttaaaatcat atatgtctgt
     9301 aatattctga tattttctag attttcttta atcgtagccc tacttataag tcaagataaa
     9361 cacctttaga atttattact caaagattta cgaagtcttg ttttctcgat tttacttata
     9421 taaagtcact ttaattattc ctgatattct tcccatacta agtttaaggt cgaggttgtc
     9481 atcgcgattg ccaccgtgac cgcgattaag gaatgaaccg agactaagga cgtgactgaa
     9541 aaagcttctt ttatatagta atgactggct taagacctca gttctcctct acctataaac
     9601 cgttgttctc atgcgtccgt tctaccaacc gaacatttaa agacggtctc tcgcgaaaca
     9661 gaaagatttt ctgtttcgcc actgcaaacg catcatcgag cagtttgaaa tcaaactgcc
     9721 ataggaactt tgcgagaata agcttcatct cagcgtacgc tagacccttg ccgatgcagt
     9781 tcttgggccc gtagccaaat ggctgaaaag cgtctcgctt gtcggtaaga gtgtccgcgg
     9841 gtcggtcggg gtggtcagct cggagccacc gttcggggac aaattcattg gaacgagccc
     9901 agttactagc tgtggtgaag gcagggagct ggtacacgca cacgatagtc tggtcatata
     9961 ggtaagcttt tgagcagaac gaccattgaa tggaagcgta gcttactcct tccgggacgt
    10021 agtgtcctga aacggtggca ccgccctgtg gtacttctga aattcattag tacagtcatc
    10081 ggccactgcg tctagggata tgtactacgc cgagcccctg ctggtgcggg tgtgaacaac
    10141 cgcatggact cctccaccac tccattgagg aattcaaggt tgactactgc tgacatggta
    10201 atagccccat catatctgaa gtgattgtcc aactctgcgt gtacctttga cagctgagga
    10261 ccatgtttcc cgagcagata gatcgcagca cacagggtat cagagatcgg ctctgtagca
    10321 gcactaagaa tgaacccggc gtttacctcc atctctggta gggtgaggga tttttcaccc
    10381 gtattgcgca tcacatatgt ccaaaggtct gactttcgcg ggtcgtcgcc gatggcgatc
    10441 ctgtctcgaa gtttctcggc gctgatatcg aggtgtgttt tgataccctt gagcgctttg
    10501 aaatctgcaa acagcatcag gaacggtgat agtatgccga attgcatagc gttgtcggca
    10561 taccccactg ctttgaacca tttcgccaag agatcgaccc acgggtgatt ctggctgttg
    10621 gccacacatc caaaatgcat gctcaatgtg aactcgccaa taacatcaaa agcaagatag
    10681 cgagtccacg tggtcatgtc ggctgcttcc tccgtcctgg cgtagcatct cagtttctca
    10741 acgaaggcag caatatgacg agtgactgag gtttcctggg cgagaatagc cttttccgaa
    10801 aagccgtggg cgagggctcc acgctgtcgt acatgttcat ctcctgcggc tgtcaacaca
    10861 ggctgtgcgt ccggtcgaac ttcgaagtat ccgtacttgg caaaccgctt ggccgccgcg
    10921 tgaccgtgaa tatccttcca tgctgtcggc gcggtgaacg aaatgagatt tggccccagt
    10981 cttacaactt cgccgtaccg ctcgtggagg tcacgtatgg cgaaatgctg ccggccacgt
    11041 gtgcccgcaa tggcttgggg cagatctgat acggcccgaa gcttcggccc ggggaatctg
    11101 cgcagcgaat ggaagtagat gcgatgaatt gcacgtccag tgaagaagca cgctgtctgt
    11161 tttcgccaat ggtcactatg agtctacaaa gtttggaaga ccttgatggt tcggaagttt
    11221 cttaccagcg ttgccacagc caaagccagc gaagtccacc gcaggctgtg ccatgcctgt
    11281 agccccatgg tcacaacccc cattgtcaca aacaaaatta gaataagttc tggactgtgc
    11341 gactgggtat gtctccaaga tctgccaagg tgagctcaag acacgttcaa gaggcaccta
    11401 gcattggcac aaagcttgat acatctacca catcagctta gcaggaatcc aaggatttgg
    11461 caataatgct taaattggct ctacgataag ctgcctcgtt ctatcatgct agggattgcc
    11521 agcacctccg gcggattaca ctatgagcga cgccggtcaa ccaatagcat aatgggccgg
    11581 atcggcaacc cggcaacccg atcccgatgc gagcgctcac gtgatcagac gtggaaataa
    11641 acccaatgcg gctttgcgcg ctgccaacgt caaatcctct ccctccgcgt cttttgcgct
    11701 atcaattgcc ttcgccttct tcgccaccat gtcttcccgt acgaaaggga aatcactgcc
    11761 atacagaatg tgccccggtt cggcaaagtc aacaaggagc tgcaacgggc ccttgtgccc
    11821 gacaagtgca aggtcaaagt agaacgcctt ggcgtcctcg agaaactcgc cgggttcttt
    11881 gccggcgaac cgcgcctgca tattggcgtc ctcgatgcga cctgcgacat aagggagtgt
    11941 acccccaccc tagggcgcga atgtagcgtc agcgagagtc atgcggcgag gatgtctcag
    12001 cttggcggat agcaccctct tcagtaaaag ggccagattc acttcctaat agggcctttg
    12061 cttacatgcg agagaatgcg tttacatgca ggaaacctgc ggaccgaatt ggtcataatg
    12121 aggtgcatgg cagtacgagt cgtttcgtgg ggccagtcaa acacgggtcg cggcatgagg
    12181 aatggttcct tgatcgattt atccatccct tccatggttg ggtggatgaa aacgactgcg
    12241 ccgtgactgt tcagctcctc ccacacgtga tcgaagtccg gatgcccaag atacttgtcg
    12301 ttgtagctag tgaacagcat cacgccgtca gctttgagct cggagtaccc atgtcgaatc
    12361 tccgcgatac aagcagggac atcctctagc gagggaagtg tcgtgaagaa tccgaattta
    12421 gtgggatctt gatcacgcat cgacgccaga aactcgttga tctcgcggca catgacagcg
    12481 gtctcttccc gcccttttgc aagaacagtc agagggatcg cataggacag gatcgaagtt
    12541 ccgatcttat tgcgggccat gaactcaaca ctgagttcgg ggctccattc tggccccttc
    12601 agtccagagg ctaaaggact cccttccatg actgtagtgg cgttaggtta tcgtatgtct
    12661 ccgaagaact tctcattttc agctctctta cactttttga gaacggggga aagacatgct
    12721 gatgagtatc aatcttgaga ttggtcatgg taaaggtaag gacgcgtaat caactaagac
    12781 gctcgctgca cgagaggacc agagtcaact aagacgctcg ctgcacagga gaggaccaga
    12841 gttaaggcag ccacgccgta gatatcgctt attatacggc ctcattcatg tcatgctgtg
    12901 tagatcactt ttacggggtc atggatcacc aaggtgtctt ggctctggtc gtatgctggc
    12961 gaatacacgc cggaacccca gtggatccta cgtggccacc caagccatac caagtgatcc
    13021 agcgcctcac cacgaagccc cttcgtatcg ctcgcaaacg tgagtttaag acagtagcta
    13081 ggcagtgctc ttactgtagg atttgtgggg gcagacaagc tacatgtgcc gcatgctgta
    13141 gtgatataaa gtgggtttct ctcggcactt taccagggca tgcatattga atgcaagtaa
    13201 tctgcttccc acgtggtaaa gacccaacaa tgaagtatat caccctatta ttcgcgagca
    13261 tcagcactct tctcccccag ttggtccctg cgatcaacgg gacccttgta gcccaagact
    13321 ttcgtgagct gctgtcccag ggctccggga tctaccttgc gtcggatgaa aattgggaga
    13381 acgagacgac ccaacggtgg aatttgtgga atgcgccgac gtacgtcgtc tctgtcaagc
    13441 ctgcattagt ggaagacgtg cagaaagtgg taggtaacag ttttcgctcg ctacgattgg
    13501 acacgtttaa tctcaccgat cgtggtttag gtccagtatg tctcgcggca caattattcg
    13561 ttcctcgcaa cgggaggtgg tcacggctac acaggaagct tgggagcttt ggacaatggg
    13621 attgaactag acatgggcaa tttcaacact gtgcaaatag atgccaacag cagcatcctc
    13681 aggactggag gttcggtaag gtttcgcgat atcatgcctg tcgcttattc cgccgggaaa
    13741 gcgttccgtg agtaacactg ttcgcaaaat acctgccttt tgcttacacg tagttctaca
    13801 gcggtcggag catgcccctg cgttggagcg actggtgccg cattgggcgg tggaatcggg
    13861 ttcttttccg gcttctatgg cgccatttca gatggtttcg agtctcttga aatgattacg
    13921 ggaactggcg acctgataaa agcgtccgag accgagaaca gcgatttgtt ctgggcgatg
    13981 aaaggcgccg gggcaaacta cggtgttgtg accacggtca attaccgagt gagtgaccat
    14041 cccaacggcg gccaggtctt cacggccgat ttcgtcttcc ccgccgcggc gaatcggtcc
    14101 attttggagt ttgcagcatc atttattgga aatcaaccga aagagctcag tgtcactttg
    14161 ggcttcctgt acagcgctgc agcgcaagag gttagtcatc tcgttgaaaa gcttatgcga
    14221 acacaaaact gagagccttg cttagctcct ggtcattgca aacgtcatct acgtcggccc
    14281 cgaaacacag ggcagagaaa tcgtccaacc actcgtcgac ctatccccag ttacgacaaa
    14341 catctcgtac ataccgtgga aggatgtggc gtacgtcgct aaccttggcg ccccggccgc
    14401 gagctgcctc tcgcgacaga tatccatccc gcactcagtg aatctatacg aagtggatgt
    14461 cgatggactc gcagccgcag ttgaagttct ccaggacacc gcgcgatcaa atccttcgct
    14521 gcgttccttc gtttttgccc tgacgcagta cgcaccctat ggctttcaac agcacgcttc
    14581 gaacacttcg gcttttccgt acagaaatgt aaagcaattt gcgtgagttg cctcccatga
    14641 ttctatatcc taaacacctt gcacagcctg ctaatcgtat tgcagccagc tggacattac
    14701 agcaaacagc gatgatgacg tccccgatgc cgagtccttt ggtcgcgaat tccgggaccg
    14761 ccttcagacc attagcggca gtgatacatt gcagctctat acaaattttg gcttcgggga
    14821 tgaaggtgcg gatgcgtggt atacggcgga gaatgtacct agactgcgca aattgaagga
    14881 gcagtatgat ccgcagaggc tattcaattt ctacaatccg gttgatagaa attgagatac
    14941 tcggaggttg gaaggataga acttagagaa acacagaggg ggagtccggc gttgagtggc
    15001 cgtgatatgt atttgttttt tggagtggat gatagaattg ttcttcgatt tcttgtttaa
    15061 ctatctgtga tatataggct caccatatac atgaaattat catatactgt tttagaacgg
    15121 ataatatctt gttcgatatt tcaaaaagat cgcagcagag tggctgacta ggtaaaaata
    15181 gtcatttaga aaagaacctg tctccccttt tacaataagt gattaaacgt tcgcacataa
    15241 agattcagtt agaaagtatg tgattagttg gtcggatcat cgtttagccg acccggcctt
    15301 ggtggtacac ctcacatatg accgaacagt cgccaacagc gtagatcgaa agagttaaat
    15361 cgcatgatat tccctcacac cataagcaag cctgttactt tcttcttctt caagcttcat
    15421 agcatttact cgtgatgaca ctagtcgtat actctgatta agtattccgc cgagctatta
    15481 ctctccttgg caccaggtgg accagctaca ttcggtcttc tgtccccaac ctcactcacc
    15541 tcccagcttt ctctcgacaa gctccactct caacgccttc ggctcataca cgatgtaagc
    15601 cgccttatcc aaccacccct cagcattacc gtcggccagc cgcagatcaa agttccacag
    15661 catcttcgca agcaccaccc tcgcttcggc aaaaaacaat ctagcacact ggtcagtaaa
    15721 ccgtaacact gtcgggtttt gcaaagtggt cagacttact tcccgccgat acaattccgc
    15781 gggcctgtcg aaaatggcat atatgccgct ttcacgtctg catcgaagcg tgtgtcgtaa
    15841 tgacgatgcg acgatggcaa gaatcgctcg ggatggaaag aaagtccgtc gacccagcag
    15901 gcggggctgg tttgtataac atgtaggttt atccctacga tggtattccc ggggacaaag
    15961 gtcccgtcaa tggtacgccc ttcgcgggga acaacgcgag ggaggttgat gggcgtcggg
    16021 tggtgcacac gcaggacttc gttgagcacc gcatcgaggt aagcgagcgg ctgagtggat
    16081 gtcacggtga tcgcttcttc cgagctaaat gcaccgcgta tctcctccaa aagacgttcc
    16141 atcgcgctct cattgtgcaa gagaaaatat acagagctcg tcagcgccac cgtagtgagc
    16201 tgcgaattcg ccaccaccga cgctagcata tgcgagagga gctccggctt ggtgatcccc
    16261 ctgcccttcg gcccatcctc gatatgctcc gcgacctttc cgattactgg cgtcatcagg
    16321 tccgcgcgct tgacatcgcc ttgctccatg cgggcttcga tcttcgccga gaatatcgcc
    16381 cagttccggg ccctttgctt gcgcgtcagg cttagtgcga taaagtctag gacttggtcc
    16441 agcggccaga accagcatgt gcacatgcgg atcgtgctga acttgccgtg caagaagaag
    16501 cgcgccagcc atgtgtgtgt gttgcggtgc ggtagaccgt ctagcgggct cccgtaactg
    16561 aggtccgtga tcgcgtccag cgcggcatat ccgaagaaag tctggacgtc aaggatggga
    16621 ttgacggcca gctcgcggcg gaggcgggac acgagagcgg aggcatggtg ctcgatgata
    16681 ggggattggt cgcgtagggc tttgtcggag aagccggagg cgagggaccc gcggatacgg
    16741 cggtgatcat cgccgacggc tgtgaacaga gaatgtgcgc cgttaagagg cggggtttgg
    16801 ctttgtatcg ttagctgaca ttccccgtgg ggtagatagt gcttatggat actcacgaag
    16861 taggttcttt gggaagcaga gggcgcgagg tgtagatgtc agaccaagcc tgtggagaga
    16921 gcactgatag ttcattcgga gcaatgcgaa cgaaagaccc atgcttctcg tgtagtagtt
    16981 caagctcgcg ccacattcgc cctcgaacca tgtgtcgcac ccatggcagc ctcgaagcag
    17041 cccaccattt tgggcctgga aacttggcaa gtggatgcaa ccagatgcga tagctgatga
    17101 gggatgcgat agcaagagcg gttatcagca ggccgcctaa gaggtgggag gggttggaag
    17161 tgctgtggac atcgttgtgg ctagatgcga catgaacgct aagttcgttc ctagtcttca
    17221 aatacggact tactgtgtga cctcaacggc cggttcggcg tgcggccaat cggcgcattc
    17281 accaataggc cggagggacg tacggtggac aagatactag gcacttgcag atgtcaggta
    17341 ggcactcgca gatgtcagga aggcaatgga agatgtcagg tttcagagct tatctcgatt
    17401 gctaactaca cgtcaccgac atgcaagttt attacatgtc ggtcagcttc atgccatgag
    17461 catgataacg ctccccagca acagggttcg ccgacagtat gctctccact gcctccatct
    17521 cctcggccgt taacgcctgt gcagccgcat tctcacgaac gtggctcggt gtagcggttc
    17581 ccgggatggg aatgatgacg ggcatcccct cgcgtttgga gatgcccagc agccatccca
    17641 aagctacctg tgcagtggtc cagccctttt tctctgccag catctcgact tccgcgacaa
    17701 gcttgacgtt tgccttgaga ttatcgggtt gatagcgggg tagcatacgc ctgtagtctt
    17761 tctcagggat gtcgtcaaat gaagcaagag cgccagccag aacacccctg ccgaccggac
    17821 agtaagcata aacggggata tcgagttccg cgcaagtgct gagaataccg ttctcgagcg
    17881 ggtcccttgt ccaaagcgag agctcgatct caacagaaga aatggggatg atggcactgg
    17941 cttcgcggat ggttgtggca ttcacttctg tcaaagaaat gcttccaatc ttgccctcgt
    18001 cgacgagctc tttgagcgta cggagcgtcg tctcgaaagg tatcgtagga tccttccttg
    18061 cgcattcgaa ttggtcaatt ttgcccttgc caagctgttt caaacagttc tccacactct
    18121 cgcgtatgta ctctggcgat ccgttcggtt tgaagttctg cataccgcct ttgacgttga
    18181 ggacgacttt gtctacatac tcaggatatt tttcgtagaa gcgactgagc agcaccaagg
    18241 agttgtaggt tgggggcccg taaaattctc ccgcattcca tgcgaggcag ccgatatcag
    18301 cagcagtttt cagacattcg atggcttggt cttgtggcgg tatcttgggc ggggtagtga
    18361 ggctgcccat accatagccg atggggccaa cttgttttcc agcgatgaca agaggcatac
    18421 tagcaatgcg gattgtgacg cagaagtgca gtgataggag ctgactgccc agtcgtggtt
    18481 gcagatatgt gacggatgca gaacatgcgc accttatatg aaaaactcac cgatcacaaa
    18541 tgtcggggcg cgggccacaa gttccccgac gtgaagagat acgccggaac cccagaccaa
    18601 gactgcacat gtcagactgg tgtttgccgt ccaatcaggc agtaccaaac ctagcagtgg
    18661 ctgatgtgag cttatacggg ttctaatgca gtaagctcta cgtggagtaa cagctttcat
    18721 tgccttatcc cccagccagt aggcttcgac tattccggag gggcaccatt actccatttc
    18781 ttatttccct acagcagact taatctatat tttgttaccc gaccagtaca aactgaaggt
    18841 tactttccct tgtttcaaac gctactctga ggaataacct tttaacaact gtgaagcggc
    18901 gaactgcagc gatggcatcc gtcaagaggg ccgcatgtga tcgatgtcac ggcctgaaaa
    18961 tgcgttgcat ccgggaggtg gagcgccctt catgcaacag gtgccatgcg gccgacacca
    19021 cctgtgtata tagcgtggct aagcgggctg gacgaccatc aaggcggccc gtcccggagc
    19081 tggagccagc ctttccgcaa acaggcgacg cgctcggaga cagcaccacg ttcacttcgt
    19141 cacccgatga cttcttactc ggcttctcag acagccatgc cacgcccatg gcacttgatg
    19201 aatccatttc cgccccgctt tcgtccttaa gcacctgggg cgacggaccc atgggttccc
    19261 agcaggatgc tcaggagacc cacgctctgt gggtgagtaa cttcatggga cttgatgcac
    19321 tcgcacaatg tggactcttc gactcaaacg acacgatgga aacggcccac agcatgacgg
    19381 ctgtggcatc gttggtcggc aacactgttc cgcagctctc ggagctcagt ggcaatctat
    19441 caaaccatct cagtagtgct cgcgcaagta cagaattaaa aatgaacgac tccgggcttc
    19501 accaacttga gaccctcgct gcgcatgtcg ttgaaacatc caccgcgttc cacagcatac
    19561 tcagccggtc tggttcggtc ttgggaacgg tgggggtcgc ttcaacgaca acggcgctac
    19621 aaatcttgac tgcctacatt ctcctaattc aacttcacta tgtcctctat gagcaaattt
    19681 actccgcact cgactcaagc acatcctttc catcacagct agcatctggg gaatccaatt
    19741 catccaccgc atcgccggtg tcgttgaacc gtccagcgat ccctcctgtg ttcccgctac
    19801 tttcgatagg tggcgtgtca cttgcgcctt atccgcggtt ccaactaaaa ttcatattgg
    19861 agatctgcgt gcatcatctc ggtgaggtgg aagcccttct gggtctccct gcggggtttg
    19921 gtgttaccga gaagaggcca ggaagtggag gagcagtcgt gcaaggtggg atctttcatg
    19981 cagatgcggg gagaatgggt ctactcgtgc gaacggtcat gatggacgcc gaggagacgg
    20041 tgaaaggtat ccgacgtgtg ctttcggata tgtccgaaga gcttcgcggt agaatacaga
    20101 tttagactcc atactgatcg ctgtgaaggg gtagagcaat tcaagtcatg ttctttcatg
    20161 cgccacctag caagccacat ggtcctcact aatgtaaaca tccgtgagtg ggtttccaga
    20221 tcagcccaat ggctctagat gtgattggcg cgagggtaca tggatcgcca accgttagct
    20281 gacacgagcc accccgagtc aagcagatac ggtcatccct gtcaaagtcc ttgaaattga
    20341 ctcgagaatc gtgtgtatca gggttagggt tagcttcagc ttcaaccatg gtctgggacc
    20401 aaccatttac tttatcagct cctatcccaa catgcctgcc gtcctgttac caatgatttc
    20461 aattgtcttg tattcagtca aagttttaca actccttgat attcaattca tcgtgtttag
    20521 tttatctttg gccggagttg aaataaattt ttttaggttt ttacgacgtg aattgaaaaa
    20581 ctgaaaaact gaaaaactcg tctgtattat gtaacagctg ttcccttgag atgtgcgtgt
    20641 gaatgatgcc ggagcgagtg gaataaaagt gactgattgt tgtatgacca tgtcttgata
    20701 cgatggtgca ataactccgt acccgtccat ttcgtagatg gagatggtga acgaatgact
    20761 gtgagagaca tgcttacatc tcaacgcgca aaaacaccca cgagaaaatg actcctaacc
    20821 caaccggctc gagactgcgt ccatcaagaa ctgatatcct ggcagaacat gatcatccca
    20881 cccttccatc cctggtcgca aatgtacatc gtgaaggtga ctaatgttat caggcaaacg
    20941 caagagctca ctcttgacgc cacgcttctt tagttcgtcg atgaaacgct ctgccgcctc
    21001 gaagggcgct acttcgtcct ttggaccatg gatgatgtag gtaggcgata aatagttgcc
    21061 tgatcgcgcc tgagccaacg ggctgatggt agctactttg gaaggctcgg gcgcgtcgaa
    21121 gcgatcacgt tggtcggtgg gattcaatcc gttcagtaag agagccagag ctgtgccatc
    21181 ctgagagacg gcaagaagaa ggtccgacct agggtcgcca ggctgaaggc cgaaaaagtt
    21241 gtcttctgca ttcttcgttt cgtaattggt gataggtttt ccgttcaaag acccgattat
    21301 ccgtttcttg ttcaagcgcg gagcaggtgc attctttttc gacaaggagt ctaactcgcc
    21361 ctttgattca aagtccacgg gggcgtagaa actgagaatc gcgctcggag gtgggatgcc
    21421 ggcagccctg gtcgtccaag cagtagataa ggctaaatga cccccagtgg accaaccaat
    21481 gacaaccact cgctcattgt caacggcaac tgaatgccgg gcgagaagag atgccaattt
    21541 ttctcgggcc caacggtatc cgtcgcgcac atcagccatg ggtccatcaa tcatgttgac
    21601 ctctgggcac aagcggtaat caatgctcac gggtaagaaa cctttcgaga ttaggaattt
    21661 cgtctgggcc ggccgaatca ttttgcgcga gagcatcatg aacccaccac cgtgaatcat
    21721 cagagctgta taaaatgtta gttctgtatt ggactgtgta acaacgatag ggaacgcata
    21781 ccgacaagac gaggcgatgt tgtcgcttgg cgagggacgt aaatatcggc atgaacttga
    21841 acaccactca cctccttgta tacaaccgtc tcgagacgat acgagtcgga tgcttcttct
    21901 ggagctgttg ggacattgga gatgggtata gaccaccttg ccttacttcc gatgagaagt
    21961 tgttgcgtgt aagcctcctg agtagcccct ctggtgaagc taaaggatga gtatcccgcc
    22021 gcttggaaca cttccatcca tttggaagcc ggctgaagtg gatactcggt tccattctca
    22081 gcaagccacc acccgtcgag tactccaaag acgatgtcaa accagggcag tggttgcgtt
    22141 ccttccgaga gaaccacgac gccgtcatcg ttcagtgtgt ccagaagcct gcgtgtagaa
    22201 gcgattctac tcgtggtggc atgcacacag tttgtgccga tgacaagatc aaaccggttc
    22261 cgatattttt cgcgcacgtc cttctccaga tcgaaggtat caaagctcat ccacgaaaaa
    22321 gatcggaact tgtccttcgc ttttgatacc atacggcctg caatatccgt gaacgtgtat
    22381 tcgcattgga ttccggaagc ctggagtttg tctactagcc gacgagtggt gcccccggtg
    22441 ccagctccta cctcgaggat acggaacggg gaatcatcgc tcctgtgctt gttccggaaa
    22501 agagtcagca cgaatgtgac tagctggtcg gtcagagtcg acaccattgg tgagttgcca
    22561 tagtagtctt ccatgatctt cgacgaatgt ggtgtcccaa acatgagtgc cagtggatct
    22621 tgctccccat tcatacagcg cgccaactgt tctcccatca tcttgatcag tctggcctct
    22681 ggtagatagt tcgggaatcg tgaagagaat tgttcgtaga attcagccga agatccagtc
    22741 tctggatttt tacgtcctcg aatcacgatg ctggcctttt tggagactat gccttgttct
    22801 tgaaggattt cccaaagtct ggctgtgagc ttatcatgtt ttggaaggac atgtgacaac
    22861 ggaggaatca cgctgccggg tgagattgat aggatatcaa ggccaagagt cttgaatgcc
    22921 tctagtatat atgcaacggt caggttgttc tgcaaaggga atacttgaga gtgatagtcc
    22981 ttgtagcctc gatgctcggc cgcttcggga aattgagtgt ccgtgtaaag gagggcctcg
    23041 aacggattga acggatcggt gctgctgagg cctggaccat tcactatggg tttcaggtga
    23101 gacttagcgg cagttggctc gatcgaatca tcgtcatctt taggtggggt aggtggtgcg
    23161 ccattgcgaa ttgtggatgg cggtcctgcg ttggggacag gaacatcttt tggagcggtc
    23221 aaactatcct ggcccccaag atgtatgatg agatcgtcga gagtcatctc tccgagatct
    23281 gtggaagcta cctctacccc gaaagccgtt tgcatctctg ccgcgcactc gatagctgac
    23341 aaggaatcga ttcctaagtc aacgaggacg acattatgag gaatgtcgtc gggatggagg
    23401 ccggtgtagt tggatataat ctctttcact ccctctgcta cattcgtctc tgggggagtt
    23461 ggtatatcag ttcctggttt ggacgtggag ccggtagcag agctggaagc agtagccgga
    23521 gctggtactt gatagtcctt tggagatggc tgcgctaaat gggcaggtgc ttgcattgca
    23581 ttcgcagaaa gcaacatctt cttgaatttg gagacatcga ccttggcaaa ttgaacaccg
    23641 accatcattg cgactacttc atggtcagac gtacagacgt aaacatcgcc aatgagttgg
    23701 ccatttgcgt tttgtgacga ggcaaatttc gcatacacca gccaatcctg ccgggtttcc
    23761 atttgacata ccgaagccag gatgacttgc tcaatcccga ctgcgatgag tatttcttcg
    23821 tcggaaacag catcactgct gttcaacaga agcccgacgg tggaaatgaa tgcgtcaatt
    23881 agcacggtat cacaacggtg ccatactaca ctgtcatggc ggcctggttg gtcctctggc
    23941 agcttgatgg acgcaacggc ctcgtccccg tcgacggcca gcgacgaaat gcctttgaag
    24001 aaaggtgcat agtgcatgac cctcaaaaat agtccgtagg cgcgtttgct cttcagacgt
    24061 tcgaccgtct cgctagcttc aatcttgttg atggtgcttt gtacgagccg ggtgtacgtc
    24121 gcgagaccga ctgaacgtgg gagtgaagct cctccgagac aatgcaccag cggttcaccg
    24181 gtcgatcctg ctatcttcga gcgaacggaa aatttccaag ccctgtttgg gtctacctcc
    24241 tcaaggagaa gctcaacctc acgcgcaggg tctagaccaa gcgggttgac aaattgcaag
    24301 tcttcaaaag caaggttcaa cctttccaca tctccgcaga ggatctgaat agccatggta
    24361 caacattcca gatgcatagg tgctgggcac agtggtacgc ctaaaacggc gtgtcctttc
    24421 acaacctcct ggaatctctc agatttggtg ttgacggcga aaagcacagg gccgggatgc
    24481 tgacttgcag ggaccgcaac cttagaaaca agaccggggc gtatgggcga cacttgttgc
    24541 tgcagtgtct gtgggatagc ctctaacttc ttctgcgcct ccatggctct gtcgacaccc
    24601 tcaacccaat gctgattatc ggagaatttg tagggtggaa gccatacggg cgtggtagat
    24661 ggaccgtccc tcccaaggaa tgaccagtgc gatagggaga taccttggcg ccaaagctca
    24721 gatacaactg tgctaatgca ttcgcaaggt tgatccatat tcttgtaact cacggactga
    24781 aatgtgtgca tggcagtgtt tacacacgcc cgctttgtca ttgggataac cggggtgttg
    24841 aagccaacct ccagccacac acacgaacca taacgctgct ccactcgttg aacggcgttg
    24901 gagaagtaga ctggctctcg agcatgcttg gacgggctcc actcatgcag cgatgataga
    24961 ccggcagaag tgcaggtctc gagtggtata gtgggctttt tccagtcaag ctttcctgta
    25021 aaagtttcca ggtctggtaa gataggctct gtgagggagg agtgaaatgc actagtcgta
    25081 gcgagacgct gccacttaat tgctgggaat ctttctcgaa gctttagctc cgccagtgag
    25141 atggagctag acggaccgga aacgacaatg gacgtgggtg cgttgtagca agcaacttct
    25201 acaacaccgt ctcgggatga tgtcctcatc tgagcaagta accgatcgac ttcatcgggg
    25261 ccagcgtata tggcgagcat cgcgcctgga tccgggcccc atttggtatc taccagctga
    25321 gcccggaaag taagaagctc gagacagttt cgaagtgata aggctcccga tactgccagg
    25381 gcaacaattt cacccaagct gtgtccgatc actgcatcgg gctgcagacc agcgtcaagc
    25441 caacaccgag cggaggcgta ctggacggca aatatgcagg attgcaaaga aacggcacct
    25501 ctaatcgtgc tactttggaa aacggcagga tagatggacg gatatccgag gctagtaatc
    25561 tcatcgttgc atgcatccag atacgacttg aatgcgggat aagcgtcgta tacgcggcgg
    25621 tccagggcca ctttggagtc gtactggccg ctcagcatca tgatgattgg cttcgggttg
    25681 ttcgggtact caaatttggg accatcgacc gcatttaagc cgtgcacgag ttccgagata
    25741 tcagacacaa gcatgttgga aacaaaccgg tgacgtttcc ttcgctgatt cagcgtgtat
    25801 gcgacatctg acagctcgag ctcgtgggaa tgctttgaca gataggttgc aagaacttga
    25861 gcgttggtgc gaagagcgtc tcgagaggct gcgcttatca tcactgggat tgacaacttc
    25921 tgcgcattgg gaagatgagt cggaggtttc gcgcggctac ccggcatctc gcagcacacg
    25981 agtgcacagt tggacccgcc agcgccatag ctattgacca aggctgtccg gagtgggaca
    26041 tcccaactgc gtaatgtttt cgatatcgcc atgccgtcgg gctcaatggc tggtatctta
    26101 ggattgagtc gatgatgatt tggttgtggt ggaatcccac cgtatttgat cattgccagc
    26161 actttgagta agcctgcgac gcccgcggca gattcagtgt gtcctatgtt actacaagac
    26221 atcagtggaa agtcggttat catgctgttc aactcaccct ttgattgatc caatgaatag
    26281 agggacagag cgtggtaccc ctcccaaaat cgtccgaacg ctgtccattt cgattgggtc
    26341 gccgccttgg gtgcctgtac catgacactc cacgaaagag atctgcgatg agctaatgcc
    26401 agcattgtcg aggacggtgc ggtataacga cttaagtgca gatgcggaag ggagagtaag
    26461 cgtagttgag gttcctcctt ggttggtggc gataccaggt atcactccca agatttcgtc
    26521 gccagagctg attgcttcct tgagcctttt cagaactaca agtcctgcgc cctcggctcg
    26581 acaatatcca tcagcagatt cgtcgaaagg cttacactgt cctgtcgggc tcaaaaaccc
    26641 agcctttcca aggtcgagga aattgtcaag gcttgtaagc gcactgacac cacccgcgat
    26701 ggcaaaatcg cactctccca tcaggatcgc acggcacgcc cgattgatgg cgacgagtga
    26761 ggatgagcag gcagtgtcga tgacttccga gggggcggtc cagccgtagt gataactgag
    26821 gcgaccgcac agaaacgccc gaatggtccc tgtcgcggta tatgctgttg gagcatgcga
    26881 acttgtgttg tcgtggtact cattcagact ccctccaata aaacatccca cacggtcttc
    26941 tgcgtcacga cgatgtgaaa caaggtaacc acttgcatcc aacgcttcga atgaaagctc
    27001 gagtagcata cgctgctgtg gatccatgct cactgcttcc ttactgttga taccaaacag
    27061 ggcattatca aatctcttga tgtcggggac aaagttacca aagaacttgc tgttgggact
    27121 gccttcttgg gttgctcgga agctgagact tgggtcgatc ctatcctttg gaagaggttc
    27181 gtgtgtatcg ccgcccttgg ccaggaagtg ccagagctct tccaagtcgc ctgcaccggg
    27241 tagacgacaa gcggcaccga cgattgcgat tgcggaatcg ttgaactcga aagactctgg
    27301 tgttgttgtt tcgtttgcta gcgtcggctg tgttgcgatt ctaggtccgg gaacgtctga
    27361 ttgcgaaacc tcatcaatga gagtgtgtgc cttgaacttg gtgatcttga gacgcttttt
    27421 gttaaagggt gataatggga cgctgtcgtt caacccaaag atcaccatgt gatgcattgg
    27481 tctccccgat gctttcatat catctgcgac ccgttctagg aggtggtacc agtcgcagca
    27541 tgcggcgagc atcatgacga ccatgtcatc catgatcgta tcatccgtca atgcctcacc
    27601 atctatgttg gaccgtacgg tgacctgaag tttgctttga tcgggcaatt tgaagagaga
    27661 agggttttga cccaagactt gcaagaactc tgggacgagg tgcgagttct ccggattatg
    27721 ggccttaccc gtgacgtcca ttttgtcagc cggtagtccg ttctcgttgg cgtaattgta
    27781 cagacgtgca atcgctgctg cactcccgac aaaactgagc gatctgggct ctgtaatggc
    27841 agatacgtat gtctatcaaa gttagtcgga tcaaaaagat cggaacatgc tcactaacac
    27901 ccggaaactt tgccatgagc tcatcctttt gcttctcatg tttcaggcgc accgcaagga
    27961 tggtcggctc cgacgaagtc caatcgtctg cagcttcgat atatgcgccg acgcctagaa
    28021 ggatacgaag aaagacagca gaattctcaa ccacctgtgc ttcgtctttg gccaaggcga
    28081 ttgacaaggc aggaggctca ccgccacaac atccttgaat gcctccagcc tcaccggtct
    28141 gctggagaaa ctcggcatgt gagaggtggt tttcgtcgag ataacgaaag tactgtccta
    28201 tttgtaggat gagaagtagt ggaagggcaa ttacgccagt tcttgcatcg gatacaggtg
    28261 cagatggacc cccttggccc aatcgacgag tgctttgata tacttctctg cattgggcaa
    28321 cgtgcgaata tcctctcggg ctgctgccca tacgggccaa gcaatgtcat attcggagac
    28381 atatttgaga agagttctcc catgaggatg ctgatgtagg aaagcgtaca agccgtttag
    28441 gtaagcaggt gttggtgctc gactctgagg gttgaagaaa gcgcctgaga ctggtgctgg
    28501 tggggttgag cccgccatgt ttgcatgtgc ttcagcgttc tagttgatta gccacccact
    28561 gagaagaagc tggatatagg gagcagggcg atggaggtgc atgttgctag aggatatgac
    28621 cggtgtatgt cctcatcaca ttcaccatca tcccatctct tgccattcca gaattacgcc
    28681 gggtcttcat ctacgctgtc gttgcatacc ccggcttatt tcggtgcggc cggcgacggc
    28741 agctcgttcc cagccagcac acggaggagc tttggggtat acactatgcg aatgagcatc
    28801 tatgcctttt cgaggccggt cgcggcttat tgcgatagta aggtcctgct tgctcatcgc
    28861 atcctcccat tgtaacgtgg gcctttacgt gccgatggcc ggagatccgc tgtaccattg
    28921 gttgggcgac atgacgtgag cacacccacc acacttcttt ttcaggctgt tatgcgccga
    28981 ggtgtaagaa aggcacagat tctccgtcgc ccttgttgca ataatgcgcc gaccataccc
    29041 tattgtcttg tggcgtctag ctcagtcaaa tgtcccgata taccggtggg atagacgcaa
    29101 cggcacatgc accgaagtct gaccccatgc tgattggcta ccacgaatga accccccggc
    29161 aacatgttct acacattgcg ggcgaggagg tgctgtaccg ccgccacgaa gcccaatctt
    29221 tgactttcag acaagttcaa ccttgccaag tcatactctg ctcgcccgtc gtcccaattt
    29281 tcgcgtctga acggcttgca aattgtaatc taatggccga gcatgatcca attgccgtca
    29341 tcgggttctc tgtcaagttc ccgcaacagg catcgaactc tgctgctttt tgggacctcc
    29401 tcacccgggg cggttcgact cgagccgagg taccagcaga tcggtatgac ggtgaagcct
    29461 tctaccgacc agtggaacag ggcaacaaga caggaactgc aagtctctgt ttcaaaattt
    29521 gcaaactgca cgctgattcc atctccaggc taagacgaaa catggacact tcatatccga
    29581 gtctctagga tgtttcgacg ccccattctt ctccatcgcg ccccatgaag cggaatgcat
    29641 ggatccgcaa caacgatggc ttctcgagtc aaccttccat gcgtttgaaa acggtaagga
    29701 gcaatcgcgt catctttgaa gcctcccgtg ttgactctcc ttcaccagcg ggtctgacca
    29761 tcagcgatgt gaacggttcc agtacgtcag tatacgtggg gtgttttatg aatgaccatg
    29821 ctgccatggt ctacaaggac ctagacctgc cgaaccagta tcatgcaacc ggcagcgcaa
    29881 gtgccctatt agccaaccgt gtcagttggt tttacaatct cagtggtccg agtgtctcgg
    29941 taaatacagc atgctctggc agtctcgtcg cccttcattt ggcctgtcaa agcattcgca
    30001 caagggaaac tgagatggtt agtttaccca tctctgctcg tggcaaatga tctcacgacc
    30061 tatcgcaggg tgtggtatgt ggcagtaacc tactgtttgc ccccgaaagc acaatcggac
    30121 tgtcaaacca gaactttctt tctcccgacg gtacatgtta ctcatttgac gaacgtgcaa
    30181 atggctacgg gagaggggag ggcattgcca gtctagttct taagccgtta tcagcagcta
    30241 tccgggacgg aaacccagta agggcattgg tgcgagcgac cggcgtaaac tctgatggca
    30301 ggactcccgg cataagccaa ccaagctgcg aggctcaggt agatcttatc cgcgacacct
    30361 atcgtcgctt cggcatcgat gtatctcgca ccacgttctt cgaggcccac ggcacgggaa
    30421 ctcaggtggg cgatccgatt gaagctgaag ccattgctac cgtttttacg caggacagag
    30481 aaactcccat atacgttggg gcattgaaat cgaatattgg ccatctagag ggcgccagcg
    30541 gcgttgcagg gatcataaag acaatcctag cactcgagaa tgcgatgatc cctccgaatc
    30601 acggcataga gcgcatcaac ccggcgatta aagaaacttg gaacctagca tttccgacta
    30661 ggctgatacc gtggcccagt aacgctcttc ggcgcgccag tgtcaattcg tttggatttg
    30721 gcgggaccaa gcaagtaacc cctaggtacg aagtagatgt gtctcggctg acttgatacc
    30781 tcaacattta gtgcgcatgc tgtccttgac gacgcacaat ctttctgcaa acaacacggg
    30841 ctcaacgcga atctgccttc cacaatctat tcatcatcac aaccaggtcg ggactctcag
    30901 catcctcagc tgcttgtatt gtcggccttc gacgaaggcg gcatacaacg tcaagaaggc
    30961 acctacagag accatttcca aaagcgttta ccttcaggac ccaacgaagg tcctgattat
    31021 attacatcct tagcttacac gttatctgag cgtcgtaccc atttcccttg gcgaagctat
    31081 tcgatttgcg agggacccag gaagctacgt actctcgagt tttcttccgc cgtcaggcta
    31141 aacgcaaggc ttcggctttg ttttgtcttc actggccaag gagcccaatg gccttgcatg
    31201 ggaaaagagc tacttgagtt tgacgtgtat cgagcgagcc ttgtccactc aaacaagatt
    31261 cttctcgatc ttggttgcga attttccgtg ttcggtgagt agaaatgcat tatgtttcaa
    31321 caatactcgc actcatacaa ttttagatat gctttatgca gaaggtggag tagcctccga
    31381 ccttaatcgc cccgaattct gccagccgct ctgcaccgta ctgcagatcg ccctcgtgga
    31441 cctactcgaa cattggaata tcaagccttc tgcagttatt ggtcactcct ccggggaagt
    31501 ggctgcagca tactgtgccg gtattataaa taaggcttat gcaatagaac ttgcgttctt
    31561 ccggggcatg gccgtggcag ctatggcaca agtagaactc cgccgcggtg gtatgatggc
    31621 agtaaggctt tcgcctgacc aatacaagaa agcggtgttg gctcacaaag atggatcgga
    31681 ggggtctttg gacatagcgt gctacaacag cccacagaac cttaccttat ccggtgatca
    31741 gagtgaaatt gacaggttgg agccactttt ccaagcggaa ggcatcatgg ccaaaaggtt
    31801 gaacgtaagc atcgcttatc acaacgaaaa acacatgcaa gacgcggcaa atctttacag
    31861 atcactcatt acaacgctac ctgcaagtgg agctcgagcg accaactgtt cgttcgtctc
    31921 cagtctccgg ggaacccact tcgaccgggc ggcagacgcc accaaggttg cgctgccgga
    31981 ctactgggtc gataatttgg tctgtcctgt caagttctcc gatgggttgc agaagctcgc
    32041 atcggactgg aaggtcgggg agtccatgct ggatgctcac ttcctggaag tgggaccaca
    32101 ttcaaccttg aagtccgcca tcaaagaatc ccttccgaag ggttggaacg tcgaaaaatg
    32161 ctattcttcg ttactcgtgc gtgagcaatc tgcatttatc actgctttga tagctgctgg
    32221 taggcttcat tgcctgggca ttcccgtggc cctcagaaac gtcaatcaac cttccgaaca
    32281 gacccaaagg agtcgacaaa ctttaacaga ccttccgtcc tactccttcg atcatagtaa
    32341 gcaatattgg ttggaaagcc gaatcagcaa gaattacagg caccgcaagt ttgcctacga
    32401 cgattttctt gggactcgtt cctctgactg gaatccactc gaagctcagt ggaataatag
    32461 gatcacttta gatgagcaag tgtttattaa agatcataag gtatatctca ggactccgtt
    32521 cgcctgatgt attggcgcta atccaaatac aggtatctgg tgttcctgta tatcctgctg
    32581 ccggtatgct ggtaatggcc attgaatctg ttcgacagct aagtgacata aatttccgtc
    32641 cccatgggta tcggttccgg aatgttgtat tcagcaaaat gatcactttc cacagtggcg
    32701 ctgtcgaaac tcagtttcgc cttcgccggg acgaacaacg cagtacagca cacactattt
    32761 ggcacgactt tcgattacat tgtgaggata atggagagtg gaccgaatgc tgccgtggct
    32821 ctatcgccgt tcatggccgc ccgagtgact acaattcttt caagggtctt acaaaaactc
    32881 accacaaaac aatgcagtct tgccactcat cggtccccca ggaaaagttc tattcgcact
    32941 tgcggatctc tggactcgat tacggtccgg tctttgctac tgtggatcag accaagttcg
    33001 gtgaccctgc gcacggttcc gcagtcgtgg accttcgtag agccgagcaa tcgccctgtc
    33061 tgatacaccc tggagcgttg gattgtatct tccaagttgc ctttcttggc atcggtcaag
    33121 gcgcacagaa cgacattcca acccttgtac cgacttcaat tgacgacctt tggttgtcgg
    33181 cagaggcaac gccgaccggc gacgaagaga atttggtgga ggtctcaact cgctcattta
    33241 ctaacggtac gcgtggacac acggttgctt atacgtccgt tcgcaagaat gacgatagcc
    33301 cgtacctcgt tggtgatctt agcctaacgt ctatcggcaa tgccagcgcc atcgtggaga
    33361 aaaaagcgaa cccatctccc tctaccatgt agaatggaaa cctgacgtcg atctcctgtc
    33421 accagatcat ttctctactt cagtgcagat ttcgccagag ctggccgatc agcacaaatt
    33481 gacggagatt gtttgcttac ttgcaatgtc agacattctc gatgcatttg acaatgcccc
    33541 ttcagattgg ccagaattac cctctcatct gcataagcac atggactgga tgcgacatca
    33601 gcttgacttg gtgcaatcgt ccgatatctg ggcatctttt ctctcgacac agaaacaatc
    33661 tttacaatca cgagaagagt tgttcagcaa agtggcatcg ttcggccccg aaggaaaaat
    33721 aatcgtaagg attgtcgagg tgcttctacc tatcatgcgg ggcgaacaag accctctctc
    33781 aatcctcttt tctgatgaca cattgtcaga ctactaccgc ctggaaaacc ctccacccga
    33841 agtcctcagt gggatacaaa agttcgtcga cagcttggcg cacacgaatc cgcgcatgaa
    33901 gattcttgag atcggagccg ggacaggggg gatgaccaag ggggttctgg atgttctcgg
    33961 gtccgggaga gacgcacgat tcacggaata cacgtttaca gatctttctc cagcgttctt
    34021 cagcgcggcc aagaaaaact ttggcagaga cggattcatg tgcaaaactt tggacataga
    34081 gaaggaaccg agcgaccaag gattcgaaat tgggtcgtat gatttgatag tggccagcaa
    34141 cgtgagtctt gacagatcga aatgtttaac aaagctaact ttcatactca ggttctgcat
    34201 gcaacaccaa gtttgtcgtc cacgctggcc aacactcgca cgctacttaa gcccggcggc
    34261 aagcttcttc tcgtcgaagg cattgctccg aacttgatga gaacttcgtt catattcgga
    34321 ctccttcacg gatggtggtt gtccacggag ccatatcgcg aatggggccc attggttccg
    34381 aaggatcgct ggaatcagct actccaagag aacgcattca ctggaacgga ccttgtcatt
    34441 gatggtcatg attctgcgaa ctgcctcagc agtgccatca tctcgagcgc caccatgcat
    34501 caggagcagg tcaatgggtc cctcgtcaac gggtctggga gtccagaaca ccgtcttgtc
    34561 atcctcagat cacaatcctc tcccttacaa tgcaacattg catccgtact tgcggatgaa
    34621 gtcaagaaga ccgggctgcc agtcgatcaa acggatgtcg cgtcatttac atcatcgcca
    34681 gacaccacat atgttctact agagacgatc gaccgcttcg acttctcgaa tatgcaagag
    34741 ttcggactga agggattgtt cagtgcggcc agggatttgc tctgggtgca tcattggaca
    34801 gaaaacagca ccgagaacct cgagcagaac gctgtcctag gcctggccag gtccctgcat
    34861 tccgagagcg ataacctcca gatcgttaca ctaggacttc aagatctcac caacactaag
    34921 agtgtcatgc aaagcatccg atctgtcctc aatgtgtatt tcagccctac ttcgaaactt
    34981 cttccaagac tcgatcgcga ggagatcatc gaagtgggag ggtcgctatg cgtgagtagg
    35041 ctgcggcagg taaccgcctt gcagaaagag ttgcagcttc tcgaaacatc tcccagaacg
    35101 gatgttcata ccatgcccaa cggtccgcct gccgatcaag acctagagat cgagggcagg
    35161 gcagttgggc tggaacgtcg aaaccttcgt aatgctttag gcgggccaaa tgcttcagca
    35221 tttggaagtc aatacgccgg cgtagtcaca aaagtcggac caaatgtcgt caatggcatc
    35281 cgcgctggga atcacgtcct agccattacc cgtggggggc cctcaagcgt aagattacat
    35341 gtccttcgta cctctgccac aaacttccgg aatcagcgat gttcgagatg gcggcggccg
    35401 cgcctctttc attccttgcg atgtacgata caattaggaa ttgggcacgt ctacaaaaag
    35461 gagagtcgtt cctcgttcac gatatcgctg ggtcgttggg tcatgctgca attgagctcg
    35521 cccttcaagc gggtacgcag gtctttgccc ttgcgacaga tcagacttac gggcccctgc
    35581 gcagcaagta tcctgatgtt catgtactgc aattggagga agacaatgtt gtcgaaaagc
    35641 tgaaacagct gacgggcggt cgtggtgtca gcgctgtatt gatgatttcg agcagccacg
    35701 atcttcaatt ggcttgggat tgtgtggcac cttttggtcg cgtcatcgaa ctcgatgata
    35761 gaggcacgaa cgcttccgat gctatctcgc taccgactaa caagggtatg aagaacaacg
    35821 tcttctacgc aagagtgagt ctcgaagagc agctcaagga acacgatagg atggctacac
    35881 tcatccctga agctatgaaa ttcagagatt ccaatccgga tgaaagactc gagccgcacg
    35941 acacctacac cctttctagt ctgaggaaag gtgtcggtgc cgatcacctt gattcatcgt
    36001 tagacaaggt ggtagttatt ttcgacgaat ccgacgggtc tacgtcaagt aaaacatctc
    36061 gatctctctt ccatccagat gcaacgtatg ttatcactgg gggattgggt ggtctgggca
    36121 agagcatcgc aagttggatg gcgtctcgcg gagcacggaa ccttcttctt ctctctcgac
    36181 aaggcgaaga aactgcgcat gcgaaaattt ttctcgatgt acttcgatcc tccggtgtta
    36241 cagttctggc gcccaaatgt gatattggtg atgagaaggt tgtgcaaaaa gttctccgac
    36301 gcgtctcgaa gggtctacca cccatacgag gtatgattca ggcgtctatg gttctaaagg
    36361 tgggtgaatc atcgttctct gggtatatag acactgacca taccagtctg cgatgttcca
    36421 gaacatgacg ctcgatcaat ggtccggcac tcttcgacca aagatccagg gatcaatcaa
    36481 ccttcacaaa agtctaccgg ccgatttaga tttcacaatc ttcctctcct cggtttgcgg
    36541 aatcataggt gcaagtggtc aatccaacta cgcgttcgga tgtgcttatc aagatgccct
    36601 tgcccgatat cttgtcgctt ctggtaacaa atccgtttct attgatctgg gcatcgtaga
    36661 aggggtgggg tacacatcgg aaaaccacgc tgccgacaag tttatgcgcg ccctgggaat
    36721 gcagcctata cccgaagact acgtgcactc gctactggcc tactactgcg atccacagcg
    36781 ggagatcagc aaggtcacag acgctcaagt tattgtaggc atcatgaacg aagacgatat
    36841 gcgccggaaa ttcatcgtac ggccccgatt cctcgtacga cccttgttcc gaaatttgca
    36901 gaagctcgac cgctcaattc gcaagtcggt cccaaaacag gctgtgaacg gcgatacgcc
    36961 cgagccacag agcacgacag tcccgacctc gagagcaaca aaagttggca cccaggacgt
    37021 tacggtcaaa gcaatttgca accgactttc tgatatgctg gacctcacga tcgaaaacat
    37081 tgagtggggc aagccgatgc atgcgtatgg ggtggattca ttggttgcga ttgaactgcg
    37141 cagttggttt gcagaggctc tgcaggcgga tgttccggtt tttgatatct tgagcaatct
    37201 cagtatcgag gcattggccg ccaaggttgt gagtgaaaaa tagctgagcc aaatcatttt
    37261 gcctagatcc actttgtgcc cgcggagtcc aacgctttac gcactacttc atttagtttt
    37321 tattttaatc atatcaacct ttttggaaac cttttgtgaa tatcagacag ttatcccgag
    37381 ccctcgatga gattttcaaa gcagcatcgg agagcgcagg ggcgttccga aaggctggga
    37441 aggacttagc gtgaaagggg aagacgccat tggaggagag gcttgggatt ccggtgttcc
    37501 agtggtacaa agggaactca ccggcggcga gaagatttgc tgcggggatt ggggcattca
    37561 cgaaacgtaa acgaggagtg acagtgagga ttatagctga caggcgtagt aaaccacatt
    37621 acagataagt ttataacggc ggatccatgg gaaaatctca cccagcgggt catcgacgtc
    37681 ggtggcggaa gttaacatat cactatcgcc ctcgcacgcg taagcaactc ttcccattca
    37741 cttgccctcc tcttctctcg tggtctcgca ctcattacca atatcgcaaa aggccatccc
    37801 gatgcttcaa gtcactatcc aagacgtctc cctttccatg ctcgaaaaag catccaagca
    37861 tttgtcccaa tacccctccc tctcttccca tatccgcacg atgcagtacg acctcttcga
    37921 cccaccgtct atccaccaca agagtttaaa agcagtcttc ctgcaacacg cgatatataa
    37981 ccaggactat actgcagaat ttggtgccgg ctctagaaaa ctgcgttccc taaacaccag
    38041 tacttttaag tgagactatc ataccgggat acagtagtgg cgtattgagg ttcgaggagc
    38101 atgaccttag gcagatgtat aatatcatgt ttgtggtact gggggtcaag cagagaagta
    38161 agagagaact cgaaacattg gtaaaagagg cagattgtaa gctcaatata ggcatcccca
    38221 gcctcgacta gtgtcgggat actacaaaaa cttcaaggta aactgatcca atagcatatt
    38281 gttgatatct tcagtgagga aacagcaagt ttgttagaaa tatatctgaa gcgataactg
    38341 ataatatatt tgtatctgtt tttgcattgt aattattttt agtaaagcgc attggtggta
    38401 agcctatata gtttcgtaag actcaattat ctgacgaaca gcatgcctta ccaagggaag
    38461 tttgcttcac acaacttttt tcttgtaccc gagaggcttc acgccaaaga ttttggcccc
    38521 tatatacacg caccctagca tgtcttcaat aatcagtttt tgggctaata agaagttgaa
    38581 ctatatttct ttaatcattc tgaaggaacc ttcctttcct cattgataac cacggtgttt
    38641 agatcgcatg tgagtatagg tctcttctcc actgccaaat gtccccatac agaaccagca
    38701 gatatgaatc cggcacgaga tacattccat atggttacaa ccatacgtct tctcaattgg
    38761 tatcccgcac ttggggcagt ctcgcacatc gttatcttgc ttccacttcg cgactttctt
    38821 ttcatctccc tccaaggtag ctttgatcag ggctttgttg gcttcacacg tgagtccatc
    38881 gtgggggtgt tgatggcagc ttgtgcagat ggtgctaagg cagccgtcgc agtcaaaaac
    38941 tcgggacatt ccagtgtttg aaattctgta gaagcgatcg cagtctgggg tagagcagta
    39001 ttgaaattcg gtcgctcgat tacggatgta cgaggtcagg gatacctgga gcagattatc
    39061 gtattcagtc gcagagagaa cctttttcac atcggcaagg gttattggag agccacaggt
    39121 agcgccttcg ccaagacatt tgagcgggaa agaatcggca gacgtgcact gcgagacgag
    39181 gcatgaattg caatagaggt gtccgcatga cgtctcaata gatgcttctg gcggggtgag
    39241 gcagacagga cagcataact cggactcgtc cacattgatg gagagcccga agatttttgt
    39301 ttccaatgaa ggagacatag gcgatgcgag tatattctgt acctggatcg cgtcttcctc
    39361 ggagccttcg acgagaattc gcttcgggtt gctgatgaca tctagcttca cgttctcttt
    39421 tccaagagtg gccacaattc ggcgaaatcc tccttttagg gcaaaagcca aagcttcagg
    39481 atcaaggatg acggtgtgga attgttcctt tagttctgcg catttcgcca ctagcgcgcg
    39541 ttcgacttgt tcgataccca tgttatctcc gtatagtcga agaacagatc ggcgcatatc
    39601 ttggtgtatg agaacagcac atgcggcccc tagatcgacc aaaaagttct ttgatgcagg
    39661 cttgaagtag aaagggtctg tgatcgggtc atttccgtcg gtggcgatgt gaccaagaag
    39721 gagcttctcc acagccgact tcgccttggc gactggttct ctggattggc caaaaatgcg
    39781 gacttgagtg taatgctttc cgagagcttc gtagctcttg atctgaacgt aatccgtccg
    39841 ccatgtctgg tcaacaagag ggtcaagttg gggtcgaatg gctgccagga tccgagacga
    39901 gaccgatagt ttaatggata cgagaggggt aacttgcatt ctatcatttg agctggggtc
    39961 gagacgagtt ccgtgcatct tcctgactgc attacgggct gcctctgctt cgctgaattt
    40021 ggcgataatt ttcattctac tccgtccatt ctggggactg ggggtacact cttcaatgag
    40081 agtaccatga gattgaagtt gggtaatagc tctttcctct agctgtttcc cagtcagtgt
    40141 gtgtgattgg ggcccccacg taatctttat tggttttggg gacggaagaa aactttgaag
    40201 tcgcgcttta ttggtgttca ggtcgagatt gcccacttgc aagcatttga ctggttggta
    40261 cgcgaaatcg agcctccgtc ccatcaactg gttggaatct cggtgcctga cgcgttcgag
    40321 tgctcgttgc gcttcccaat ccgtctcata ttgtagataa gccaccttgg aaggattaaa
    40381 ccatgaacat gtaaccccag tcagctgaag ccgattcatg ccggagtccg tctcccctcc
    40441 aagctgcatt ttcgacacgt gaatctcagt cttcccaaga cgaataggag cgttcccaaa
    40501 gcactgcaga agcctgttgg cgaagtcagg atcacgcact ttaatcatag ctgtcttgag
    40561 gggctttccc ggagtatttt tgaaccgaat agaatcggga gttatgtgtg gaaatcccct
    40621 gctactcatg aggtccatga catcttgaat ggatgtgtgc tgaggtagat cggatgtaga
    40681 caccgcggag aagtctgaaa tcaatgagat tgtcaaaaca gagacctcgt cagcaaagaa
    40741 cacggtagcc cctccaatgt ggattggaag tccgaattca ttatgctttt tgaaggaaag
    40801 attggggcgc gcccagctgg atgcagctag accagtttcg gggatgggtc tatgatccga
    40861 tcgcgtcttc ggcttaaata gatcaccttg gaattcgtgg ctgaaggggc atagctctcc
    40921 cacattgcag gcatctcttt gaaagtaccg gcacggtatt cctgacctcg ggtcctttga
    40981 tacgggacgg acgacggtcg ctgtggcttt agtcggtttt gaatgctcga agttacagaa
    41041 atctcctctc gtgcatgtgc cttcgagata gaacttgcaa ggaatcctag cttttgggat
    41101 ggattcgcca gactgagagc ggctgatagg ttctgcttgg cgtccgagga acagaggggt
    41161 ggggactgta tcaggatgtt cgaagcgaca tgtctttccg ttccggcagt tcccagctac
    41221 aaagaagtgg cagatgttgt tctccatcgt ggaggggtag tgaggtgggg ttcgagatta
    41281 ggctccagcc tttttctatt caaatgcgct gccgtgtaac gtgaaatgag ccagttacat
    41341 gacagtaccc tccctatctg tttattgcat atagtcccac gtgcaacagc ttgacactac
    41401 tacgatactt tataaatata aagaatttac gtgaaataaa gcctactggt acgcagactc
    41461 gatctttgct atttaatagg tatatatttt atatttttag aaagcggtag cagagtagct
    41521 aactagataa aaatagataa tagattaaaa actattaatt tctcttataa taattaaaaa
    41581 taggcgtata taaaggatta ttaaaaaatg tagtattaat tagttaaatt attattaaat
    41641 taaattaatt atagtaattt ttatttaagc ttgtagtttc tagcgtctta atactttaat
    41701 actttaacta ttctcttttt tagaggctaa gtgtcttagt gctcgcaata ggactacggc
    41761 actaaggcac ctgtgcctcc atctccatcc atctccatct ccatctccat ctccatctcc
    41821 atctccattt gatgggcata tttgaccggg tagacagcgt gatgagaaaa gagatagtcc
    41881 ggggaactga aagaatttcc ctagctgtga gctgtcagct cactcggtat ccaacagacg
    41941 tatatctatt ctaacgacgc catgaggcga aagatccttg tccttcattt tccactcatt
    42001 cttgtgctac ataaacgaca tcggaacaac ccacttaaat gattccaatg tattttcccc
    42061 catatacctc gcttcgcctt cggaaggttg caggggaata ttagagctat aaatatctag
    42121 aggctgtgat agcgatctca caactatagc acttcgttta atgaagttaa tatatcggca
    42181 ctagctgtgc aatcggaaag ctctgaaaaa gctaggatga tatacgtaga aactagatta
    42241 tatcacgtgt tcgaattaac taatcgtatc aatcacgtga ttaaacgcta tccatccatg
    42301 gatccatgga taaatcgacc tttggattgt tcttttctcc acaacaccgc accttggcga
    42361 gcagtggacc tcgggaggaa aagagtatgt gacaaaatat tacaaatttt tatcagtgtg
    42421 gaacggaaga ctggagtttc atatatgtta ggatctcatt acacaatgac tctgtaaatc
    42481 tcgttttgta cctcgggata gattgttaac atactgtgaa attcattagg tgtaaaatgc
    42541 taattccgaa tgctgattta atatttgcta atagtattag tcaaagaact tttataatct
    42601 cggatcgccc aggatttaaa gtgttgtagc agtcacgtgt tgagtttcat cttaacagca
    42661 ttgcatgaga catgccaagg ctaggatttt ggcccccatg cacctccgct ttactgcgcg
    42721 gggtattttc aatctactgt ctcctacgac ttcgccatca aacaacagag aaacgtagag
    42781 tgcgcatcat ttacggtgtt ggaaacaatg tcagaatcga caccacccac ccccgagtgg
    42841 caaacagcta ccgttcggcc ggagcagtcg catttttact caataaccga tgaaggggaa
    42901 aaagacctag ttttctctat cgatatcggg acaaaggtat ctgcgttaca ccaactcaaa
    42961 tggagggccc gaacaaacac ctggttcaat gattcgcagc cgacgaagtc agcctgtgtc
    43021 agcaagcttg acattctatc tgccacgagc ttttcggaca ccccaggcaa cgctgtgatt
    43081 gatctcaaat gcgcagagga ttggggaagc caggatgatt atttccttcg ctagaggcat
    43141 ttccagagcc gcagcttgga ctttgagcaa ttcactcatt ctgcgttaac agtccctggt
    43201 atcacggagg atatgatgat ggtagtagat cagctactat ccaaggtgaa aaaggattac
    43261 gagagaacgt ttgtacatgg aaaatatatc gccccttatg gcctgcggtg cgacgggaag
    43321 gacgcagata ataccgagaa agaagatgtc acggcttcgt ttgtttgcgt gccttatttc
    43381 tctttcgagc atcttgattc agagacagga ggtttttccg gcaacgcatc acccgaccga
    43441 aatccaatgc gtacacttta tcaatggcaa tttaatgaag aaagcacccg agaaatcgac
    43501 tcatctcaag ccctgcgtat tggaggcgac ggtaatagag acaagtacct ccatgtacca
    43561 cacttttggt gcctcacttt gggttccgaa atcataataa catcctgcca tctcagtatc
    43621 gagcagttga tggcctctaa catcagaaaa gtacccaaac caaatgattt aaagagacac
    43681 ggtatggttc acgtcaaaga tcctcatcaa agacagtact ttttcccctt ggaagattgc
    43741 cagtcgtact ttgagctggt ggaactcata tccacgcaat gtctggaaga ccttggcttt
    43801 gatattgatg attgcgacat ctacctgaaa tctcagacgt tattaactgc atctctgtgg
    43861 atcgatgtga cttcacgcga cattccgaca ctaattccca tcaccgtggt ggacaaatcg
    43921 gcagatgcaa agagactgct catcacaggt gtggacgagg attcgcatac cacaagctca
    43981 tcaagtaatg atgaagacga tctgagagaa agaagatcat tgaaagtggc acagcaaggc
    44041 tggttgatac gaacagaaga ttatgaggaa gacaggggcc gccataggac cacaatatca
    44101 agacaaaaaa gagatgactc tagacggaca gggacaactc acagcactcc ggcacagtta
    44161 aaagcgatta aaaggctcaa taaagttggt ttgattgtta acgacccaga ttcattggca
    44221 agggaaaatg ttgagggtcc taatgcgaag gcaacggtgc agatgtatag gccagcccca
    44281 aaagaagatc aaggtgatac gaaagagggt aatgcagttc cgctagtaca ggatgaaact
    44341 ggaaataaca aatcttccac aaccaactcc ccaggaacga acgcatccgc gaataagccc
    44401 gcaggacctg agaaccaaaa cagtacagat agaccgacac aaccagattt cgtggttcgc
    44461 attaagccct ttttcatgtg ggaccttgaa gagagtctag gaaagaaaag ttcaggtagg
    44521 aatacgatat cgactgaaga tttggcaggg ctcgatcaga tcatgtcttc actggagtgg
    44581 aaactgcaag gcaaagatcc gactgccacc ttagacacaa ccgaatacag cgtggaaaat
    44641 gaattcatgt cgggcagacc ctactacgag acggatggga tgagtttgtc tcatctaaaa
    44701 gatttggagg ccaatatgac gaagaagtac attgttcaac agaatctccg ttctcatcac
    44761 caatccaaac atggaacacc ttcagacact atcggaggtc aatcaaatca tgctgaaacc
    44821 actcaaaatg cgcataatat gggatcttca gaggaacacg agtctgaaat ctacacatcg
    44881 gttgaacgtc ttactcgcct cactcagaat ataatctcat gctttgcacc catagcatac
    44941 gatcatgagc tgatgaagaa gctttggggg ctttatgttc atttatccgt gtaggttacc
    45001 ctaccctaaa aggtacagtt agcgggtcta atcaaatctt tctcagctat ataccccgga
    45061 ctcttcccag cagcgttcag aatcgaatca tagcacgcga aacgactata tgatacgctt
    45121 tgtactacct gaagacgctg ctaaagatcg catacccatt cctttgaagg agtacagaga
    45181 ttgcccagat tgccagtcgt cgaagattta caattcaaag gacgcagctc tgcagcacct
    45241 atcttcggag cattacggca aacgcaactt ttccgaaatg gagagagttg ctctcgctaa
    45301 ttgtattgat agtagatggg aagctacgaa gcagtacaaa acaaggaagg tacgtgatca
    45361 tgtcgtgcgc gtggtaagag tcatccaaaa gtttcatact aggcttcacg acatggttga
    45421 ggctttaaca aacctagaga aagatgggaa agatatttcc atatcgactg gtcttcccag
    45481 tactcttgtg acagctttcg aagtgctatc cacgtttctc ctagcggcag gtcgtgtcat
    45541 gccgttgatg gaaaaccgct tttccaattg gaccgctcct ggggactctt accggttcga
    45601 taatctcttt gaaaatgcta tgaacggcta taatgctttt gtgctgcatc ggggattcag
    45661 agcagagttt gcattgacca atgctatgag agatattatc cgcctgatcc gaacaggaac
    45721 cacgtcggca aaagtcaact atgtcgcagc aggctcggaa cacattgcaa tggtgctaat
    45781 caattccatc atcctgcgca gtgtgaacga aaaggacagc gtagtggact tgtattcgcg
    45841 ccagacatcc cgcttagtgt gttctttcct tccaactata agtggatttc agtttctaat
    45901 ctctggactt tctagcatta tcaagttttt catcgtccac cacgacgtca tcttatagag
    45961 gatatacata cccttcaatc agaaggagac acgtaccgca aaatcctccg tgcgcaaaga
    46021 tctgctttgc atgactattc tttcaacagt tattgggctt catttcgagt cgcaacaaaa
    46081 tcgcgtaagt ctgtctcgat ttttttagca aattttggga aatggcgata cttcaccaag
    46141 ctatcatgaa cttgaacttt gaagatctgc acatgcactc gttcgaaaat ttgtggagtc
    46201 tttgtcccca ccgaagccat cagaatcccc tatttacttt tgttgaatac gaatcacagt
    46261 gtattaggtt attgggcata gctgtgggta tgatattcgc taatttttat aatgattcag
    46321 gggttgaatt tagagatttt gaagatcctc taagggtaat atccaactcc gaaattgata
    46381 aacaacttcg aaagttgaga gagattgaat accggctaga tacgctggaa tctaaggcgc
    46441 gcttcaggat cgagctacta gaagaagaca acagcaaagc catatttgtt tttacctttg
    46501 taaccgcggt gtttctaccg ttgtctttca tcacgagtta tcttggtatg aacactgcgg
    46561 atatccgaga tatgtcgaat tcccaggcga cgttctggat tgtagcggta cctgttacca
    46621 tcgcagtggt ctctgtcgct atgtttgtgg cctacaaggg cgacactgta cgagagtatt
    46681 tttcggggca caggcataac ttcagacttc ggggccaagg gcggaaaaat atctcaccta
    46741 aaagggatgc gggtgagcgt ttaccgcaaa aactttctgt ttgaggattt ctatgattcc
    46801 tgagattcgg atatgcagaa tggaagatac agtgttcagc cttcgcattg taggtataga
    46861 atattttatt tctatcaatt gacattgctc aatcacatgt atagaataaa gtcaattcta
    46921 cgactactct gattaaagtc accagttgac gccatgctcc cgctaaaaat ctttaggacg
    46981 ttagaatagt cgcctattgc acgggattac gtaacgggaa ctggttgcga ttcagacgct
    47041 gaacgcgcga cgctagattt acgacgtctt ccatcagact ttatgggatt ctaccaagta
    47101 ataggattgc atttggtaat cgctgcagct tgtgttctag atatactgcg caaagaggca
    47161 ccgcctggga gatacgataa gggtagccgg acaccaggag ggcacatcac accttcccaa
    47221 cggcactggg cagaacttcc gacgactcag tctattaaaa aatgacgcct tgaggtgatg
    47281 gaacattcta tatgtcgaac aagagaaaca aaaccgaatg acatttggca aggttgaatc
    47341 cctcttcagc gatgctggtg atggattcga tcgtgacagg tcagcaagaa atgcagcgat
    47401 ggagtttcga gagcctcaaa gaaagtatag acaacccgag ttattctaca atcgcagtat
    47461 gtttacgagg atcttatcaa tctgatatat gggctagcta gattattcac agttaccaaa
    47521 cacaagtcca acatcgacaa ccatgttctc tacggcaatt tctatgccct ctacggcaag
    47581 ttcagtactg ccagctacaa gctctactgg gctatcgtct gataatcctt catctaaaac
    47641 gcaagaaaat aatacgtccg ggctccggaa gggtgagata gcagggattg tactatccgc
    47701 tagtcttgct gttcttgctt tcgcaattct tattcttttc tggtcaaaac acaagaagaa
    47761 acgaacaaac cacgtttcta tgcccgagat ggcaaatcca gcagtaaacc acgatattcg
    47821 gatcgttggt gatataacgc cagccaagat agagctggct gatcattcac gcgcagagat
    47881 gccagtcaat ccagatgctg tagagatgcc atcaagtgtc cccctccgca aaatgaaggt
    47941 tgggaacact tcttttcaat aggccatggc tagaacagtc tgttaggtaa tggacacaat
    48001 atactacgtt attgcgtttt gacaagaaca gccaccgcat acatacagaa atgcgaaaaa
    48061 gcgcaagaag acgtaccttc tgtgcaagct aatagctctt ctctctagga ttaactgcaa
    48121 gtccaagtac aacaaagaga atagtttgac cgcacaggtc acagggttgt atatgatgga
    48181 ttcgatgacc tgggatgttc cgttaggaac aaccatttaa gaacttttcc cagccgcaag
    48241 actgttgata cctttgcgcc agtaccaaca gctgacaaca gtctcgatcc atctctgcca
    48301 aaatccacta aacttgatga tgctgactcc atcagaagat aatgggtggc tgtgcaaagc
    48361 gcagcagacg ccgattggct cctggtggac tgactcgcgt ggggccaata gaagatgatg
    48421 ataccccgtc ggtctcccaa agtcattgag gctgaggttg taacttacac ccttccatgc
    48481 atgtacatat atggcgggca tcgacctgta acctcgcgct gcactgccgc gaaaatgact
    48541 gaagaaaatc attcaccccc gccactcata cccttccaca cgacacgtca tcgcgggtgg
    48601 ga
//
