# Supplementary material for: A draft genome of the ascomycotal fungal species Pseudopithomyces maydicus (family Didymosphaeriaceae)
Source: bioRxiv preprint, doi:10.1101/2022.11.26.518055, version 1 (2022-11-29)
Supplement: Supplementary Results [file 518055_file09.zip › antiSMASH_download/contig_12.region004.gbk]

LOCUS       contig_12              53320 bp    DNA     linear   UNK 01-JAN-1980
DEFINITION  contig_12.
ACCESSION   contig_12
VERSION     contig_12
KEYWORDS    .
SOURCE      
  ORGANISM  
            .
COMMENT     ##antiSMASH-Data-START##
            Version      :: 6.0.1
            Run date     :: 2022-03-15 04:58:58
            NOTE: This is a single cluster extracted from a larger record!
            Orig. start  :: 2923016
            Orig. end    :: 2976336
            ##antiSMASH-Data-END##
FEATURES             Location/Qualifiers
     cand_cluster    1..53320
                     /SMILES="CC(=O)C(=O)O"
                     /candidate_cluster_number="1"
                     /contig_edge="False"
                     /detection_rules="(indsynth or dmat or indole_PTase)"
                     /detection_rules="cds(PKS_AT and (PKS_KS or ene_KS or
                     mod_KS or hyb_KS or itr_KS or tra_KS))"
                     /kind="neighbouring"
                     /product="indole"
                     /product="T1PKS"
                     /protoclusters="1"
                     /protoclusters="2"
                     /tool="antismash"
     region          1..53320
                     /candidate_cluster_numbers="1"
                     /candidate_cluster_numbers="2"
                     /candidate_cluster_numbers="3"
                     /contig_edge="False"
                     /product="indole"
                     /product="T1PKS"
                     /region_number="4"
                     /rules="(indsynth or dmat or indole_PTase)"
                     /rules="cds(PKS_AT and (PKS_KS or ene_KS or mod_KS or
                     hyb_KS or itr_KS or tra_KS))"
                     /tool="antismash"
     protocluster    1..21682
                     /aStool="rule-based-clusters"
                     /contig_edge="False"
                     /core_location="join{[2933016:2933147](+),
                     [2933206:2934266](+), [2934680:2934698](+)}"
                     /cutoff="20000"
                     /detection_rule="(indsynth or dmat or indole_PTase)"
                     /neighbourhood="10000"
                     /product="indole"
                     /protocluster_number="1"
                     /tool="antismash"
     proto_core      join(10001..10131,10191..11250,11665..11682)
                     /aStool="rule-based-clusters"
                     /tool="antismash"
                     /cutoff="20000"
                     /detection_rule="(indsynth or dmat or indole_PTase)"
                     /neighbourhood="10000"
                     /product="indole"
                     /protocluster_number="1"
     cand_cluster    1..21682
                     /candidate_cluster_number="2"
                     /contig_edge="False"
                     /detection_rules="(indsynth or dmat or indole_PTase)"
                     /kind="single"
                     /product="indole"
                     /protoclusters="1"
                     /tool="antismash"
     CDS             join(3190..3235,3447..3727,4004..4114,4275..4464,
                     4610..4874,5279..5331,5591..6117,6231..6242)
                     /Name="input.path1.gene794"
                     /gene="input.path1.gene794"
                     /source="GlimmerHMM"
                     /transl_table=1
                     /translation="MVNRTSNPPPLAGGNTKAFFEIYGTEGFKPEAKKEKPLINAEKVE
                     LDSKIKDYKDKRLGLPARPDGYGAKFTADPAWDFKTVDKLSIASALTASEWKEIMESSK
                     MLHGYSTPFAGGSASASKATEQQRSQSNSNLADQKEFVATYSFPRARIFLDELNLEVTP
                     ECAAYLVKIRDAADKITSNIKFKKSPDADNAVTKAGALIRQFLSHFGHIFTRTVLLGGQ
                     LTSTKSAKSLAKTDDELARDSMQAAVALSFKSSFVSGSASYSKGTSDDLEKRALSVDNS
                     SALAWSANGGNTLLCANTGRTGFLFVAPIAGSASGPNTAMPRQGWRGGIEILHDGDEVG
                     LFNHSYWSGSVFRREDVPPHFAPYAFKKPFDPTIRVWKMEPPSLKKYFDVMKVPELDRI
                     QQIEKYPNWTFLKGGNSVSDLLVRSDRSQPGWSTTSGSDAMQMINLREYYDPNYLESRG
                     KWSSGNIPDLEFKGNMAKSLSWARSGLSTMTPEVCT"
     CDS             complement(join(7212..7214,7655..9049,9162..9233))
                     /Name="input.path1.gene795"
                     /gene="input.path1.gene795"
                     /gene_functions="biosynthetic-additional (smcogs)
                     SMCOG1138:FAD linked oxidase domain protein (Score: 205.2;
                     E-value: 4.5e-62)"
                     /gene_kind="biosynthetic-additional"
                     /phase="0"
                     /source="GlimmerHMM"
                     /transl_table=1
                     /translation="MVNAIVFLLAAVASASASTYATTCCQSLKSKVPGRVFLSGEGEYT
                     TLNTQRWSNTSILAPSCVFQPLTVQDVSKGVKLLSSKSCAFSIKSGGHNPLPGANNIDG
                     GVSIVLGALNSIEVAADGTTVKLGTGARWGQVYASKAVADKGLLVPGGLCGGTGIGGVS
                     TGGGESYLLSSHGWVVDNVVNYQIVLASGAIVDANQKSNPDLFKVLKGGGNNFGVVTRI
                     DVAAIKQPKVWGGAIIVPYFPDSAIATLNAISEYTTLSNKEVNNGAQVIVTYTSSGQAV
                     IAISVASTDATVNSTGLAPFLKIQPQVANSVGLRTLSEIVTELDTNQADGFRDTSATIT
                     FKNDPATLFAVHNASDQVYLKYNKTVPYLDWVNFYVPTGKVDSTHAAARGGNILGLEEN
                     PEDLIVAFITPRWIDAAQDPAMYAMAREWVDAVSKAAGKNLHRFMYVNFAAPSQKPICG
                     YGPKNVKFMKDVSKKYDPGQVFQKLVPGGFK"
     protocluster    7644..53320
                     /aStool="rule-based-clusters"
                     /contig_edge="False"
                     /core_location="join{[2950659:2950958](+),
                     [2951017:2952597](+), [2952656:2954869](+),
                     [2954925:2956119](+), [2956327:2956336](+)}"
                     /cutoff="20000"
                     /detection_rule="cds(PKS_AT and (PKS_KS or ene_KS or mod_KS
                     or hyb_KS or itr_KS or tra_KS))"
                     /neighbourhood="20000"
                     /product="T1PKS"
                     /protocluster_number="2"
                     /tool="antismash"
     proto_core      join(27644..27942,28002..29581,29641..31853,31910..33103,
                     33312..33320)
                     /aStool="rule-based-clusters"
                     /tool="antismash"
                     /cutoff="20000"
                     /detection_rule="cds(PKS_AT and (PKS_KS or ene_KS or mod_KS
                     or hyb_KS or itr_KS or tra_KS))"
                     /neighbourhood="20000"
                     /product="T1PKS"
                     /protocluster_number="2"
     cand_cluster    7644..53320
                     /SMILES="CC(=O)C(=O)O"
                     /candidate_cluster_number="3"
                     /contig_edge="False"
                     /detection_rules="cds(PKS_AT and (PKS_KS or ene_KS or
                     mod_KS or hyb_KS or itr_KS or tra_KS))"
                     /kind="single"
                     /product="T1PKS"
                     /protoclusters="2"
                     /tool="antismash"
     PFAM_domain     complement(8531..8944)
                     /aSDomain="FAD_binding_4"
                     /aSTool="clusterhmmer"
                     /database="32.0"
                     /db_xref="PF01565.23"
                     /db_xref="GO:0016491"
                     /db_xref="GO:0050660"
                     /db_xref="GO:0055114"
                     /description="FAD binding domain"
                     /detection="hmmscan"
                     /domain_id="clusterhmmer_input.path1.gene795_0049"
                     /evalue="3.20E-19"
                     /gene_ontologies="GO:0016491: oxidoreductase activity"
                     /gene_ontologies="GO:0050660: flavin adenine dinucleotide
                     binding"
                     /gene_ontologies="GO:0055114: oxidation-reduction process"
                     /label="input.path1.gene795"
                     /locus_tag="input.path1.gene795"
                     /protein_end="197"
                     /protein_start="59"
                     /score="69.0"
                     /tool="antismash"
                     /translation="PSCVFQPLTVQDVSKGVKLLSSKSCAFSIKSGGHNPLPGANNIDG
                     GVSIVLGALNSIEVAADGTTVKLGTGARWGQVYASKAVADKGLLVPGGLCGGTGIGGVS
                     TGGGESYLLSSHGWVVDNVVNYQIVLASGAIVDA"
     CDS             join(10001..10131,10191..11250,11665..11682)
                     /Name="input.path1.gene796"
                     /gene="input.path1.gene796"
                     /gene_functions="biosynthetic (rule-based-clusters) indole:
                     dmat"
                     /gene_kind="biosynthetic"
                     /sec_met_domain="dmat (E-value: 1e-77, bitscore: 257.7,
                     seeds: 47, tool: rule-based-clusters)"
                     /source="GlimmerHMM"
                     /transl_table=1
                     /translation="MTEAWKTLAQCLRPGDTNSDAWWQLTGRHLAALVDAAGYPLEKQP
                     LDALCRAPWKSLLALDGSPIEYSWKWNTSKPGSLPNIRYVVEPIGPDAGTEMDPLNQQA
                     SRELLYSLKKFLPGMDNTWANHFLSTLFDHDNSVFMREAARGGHLGTSIQLAIEFHEQA
                     TAIKSYFFPRKYGQAGLMPLPQWQGCINDLKLNPDVDPGFATETFTTPARTLIDNYLAN
                     SPIGKTLTPISLAVDNVEASSSRLKWYFHTTETSYASVRDVMSLGGAISTPQLTALLDQ
                     LATLVTVVNGVASDFPEDAEVPSGADLSVDVDFGDLSAVLKGYLYYFDIAPGKSVPEIK
                     LFVPTRYYGRDDLTLGRDLTRWMEANGRGSHCARYMAMLEALAGHRKLEEGKGLQSYNL
                     VNC"
     aSDomain        join(10013..10131,10191..11250,11665..11670)
                     /aSDomain="TIGR03429"
                     /aSTool="tigrfam"
                     /description="arom_pren_DMATS: aromatic prenyltransferase,
                     DMATS type"
                     /detection="hmmscan"
                     /domain_id="TIGRFam_input.path1.gene796_0004"
                     /evalue="5.50E-77"
                     /identifier="TIGR03429"
                     /label="input.path1.gene796"
                     /locus_tag="input.path1.gene796"
                     /protein_end="399"
                     /protein_start="4"
                     /score="257.7"
                     /tool="antismash"
                     /translation="WKTLAQCLRPGDTNSDAWWQLTGRHLAALVDAAGYPLEKQPLDAL
                     CRAPWKSLLALDGSPIEYSWKWNTSKPGSLPNIRYVVEPIGPDAGTEMDPLNQQASREL
                     LYSLKKFLPGMDNTWANHFLSTLFDHDNSVFMREAARGGHLGTSIQLAIEFHEQATAIK
                     SYFFPRKYGQAGLMPLPQWQGCINDLKLNPDVDPGFATETFTTPARTLIDNYLANSPIG
                     KTLTPISLAVDNVEASSSRLKWYFHTTETSYASVRDVMSLGGAISTPQLTALLDQLATL
                     VTVVNGVASDFPEDAEVPSGADLSVDVDFGDLSAVLKGYLYYFDIAPGKSVPEIKLFVP
                     TRYYGRDDLTLGRDLTRWMEANGRGSHCARYMAMLEALAGHRKLEEGKGLQSYNL"
     PFAM_domain     join(10055..10131,10191..11190)
                     /aSDomain="Trp_DMAT"
                     /aSTool="clusterhmmer"
                     /database="32.0"
                     /db_xref="PF11991.8"
                     /db_xref="GO:0009820"
                     /db_xref="GO:0016765"
                     /description="Tryptophan dimethylallyltransferase"
                     /detection="hmmscan"
                     /domain_id="clusterhmmer_input.path1.gene796_0050"
                     /evalue="3.40E-77"
                     /gene_ontologies="GO:0009820: alkaloid metabolic process"
                     /gene_ontologies="GO:0016765: transferase activity,
                     transferring alkyl or aryl (other than methyl) groups"
                     /label="input.path1.gene796"
                     /locus_tag="input.path1.gene796"
                     /protein_end="377"
                     /protein_start="18"
                     /score="260.3"
                     /tool="antismash"
                     /translation="SDAWWQLTGRHLAALVDAAGYPLEKQPLDALCRAPWKSLLALDGS
                     PIEYSWKWNTSKPGSLPNIRYVVEPIGPDAGTEMDPLNQQASRELLYSLKKFLPGMDNT
                     WANHFLSTLFDHDNSVFMREAARGGHLGTSIQLAIEFHEQATAIKSYFFPRKYGQAGLM
                     PLPQWQGCINDLKLNPDVDPGFATETFTTPARTLIDNYLANSPIGKTLTPISLAVDNVE
                     ASSSRLKWYFHTTETSYASVRDVMSLGGAISTPQLTALLDQLATLVTVVNGVASDFPED
                     AEVPSGADLSVDVDFGDLSAVLKGYLYYFDIAPGKSVPEIKLFVPTRYYGRDDLTLGRD
                     LTRWMEANGRGSHCARYMA"
     CDS             complement(13538..14740)
                     /ID="input.cds797.1"
                     /Name="input.path1.gene797"
                     /Note="single-exon"
                     /gene="input.path1.gene797"
                     /gene_functions="biosynthetic-additional (smcogs)
                     SMCOG1042:O-methyltransferase (Score: 225.3; E-value:
                     1.9e-68)"
                     /gene_kind="biosynthetic-additional"
                     /phase="0"
                     /source="GlimmerHMM"
                     /transl_table=1
                     /translation="MTSSPATLLSLVDDISKLGSAFQSANGFANEETRNKLVDAAEKLA
                     IAARYPDENIFHAITRTTQNAATRVACALDIFNVVPTTKSIDVAEIATTVKADPIVIER
                     IMRALASCRIFAETGENTYTHNDLSRAFLTPTTLSMFSEIYDMAGNAAHALPEFLEKTN
                     YVNPEDYNNSAFQLAARTELGFWEYLEADPKKLQAFNAGMRSQATVKAFDSSYPWDTEL
                     NATPVGADEIVVVDVGGGRGHAMERLKQRFPHLQGRIVLQDQASVIQDALDGGLSSEIE
                     AQAASFFEPQPIKGARAYHFRRVLHDWSDAVCCTILKNTAGAMGPQSRVLLAEYEVPAT
                     GAPSKLTMQDINMMGITGCERTEKMWKRLLESAGLELTKMWRTEGSNFVIVEGRLPSGA
                     P"
     PFAM_domain     complement(13616..14191)
                     /aSDomain="Methyltransf_2"
                     /aSTool="clusterhmmer"
                     /database="32.0"
                     /db_xref="PF00891.18"
                     /db_xref="GO:0008171"
                     /description="O-methyltransferase domain"
                     /detection="hmmscan"
                     /domain_id="clusterhmmer_input.path1.gene797_0051"
                     /evalue="4.60E-26"
                     /gene_ontologies="GO:0008171: O-methyltransferase activity"
                     /label="input.path1.gene797"
                     /locus_tag="input.path1.gene797"
                     /protein_end="375"
                     /protein_start="183"
                     /score="91.4"
                     /tool="antismash"
                     /translation="GFWEYLEADPKKLQAFNAGMRSQATVKAFDSSYPWDTELNATPVG
                     ADEIVVVDVGGGRGHAMERLKQRFPHLQGRIVLQDQASVIQDALDGGLSSEIEAQAASF
                     FEPQPIKGARAYHFRRVLHDWSDAVCCTILKNTAGAMGPQSRVLLAEYEVPATGAPSKL
                     TMQDINMMGITGCERTEKMWKRLLESAGL"
     CDS             join(15037..15228,15329..15471,15825..16383)
                     /Name="input.path1.gene798"
                     /gene="input.path1.gene798"
                     /source="GlimmerHMM"
                     /transl_table=1
                     /translation="MASNRVDDLAKACQEVADRCREATRGGPGLTPADATSIGAAMQRA
                     QSLLTQLEPAWFVGRIAGHWLGEFQVLAFLPLGSETGLPIKDVAELADVPEAQLCRVVR
                     LMAMDGFLGRGVPPSAPRKALLALCERHPALRFAIQTEALPAALPHSARHPNIHLVHRP
                     PGTPQTIRDAAVFLVRVSTSSSVPVRQRIESELRAHMDVLDANRSALLILTAPVLPEPG
                     TVPKHAEHRARLRDLSLLQLVGDGNLTLHELITLVHSVRDATSGLAVVKKLYAPNSAFV
                     GLGIRLRAREHPQLDM"
     CDS             join(17195..17862,17885..18020)
                     /Name="input.path1.gene799"
                     /gene="input.path1.gene799"
                     /source="GlimmerHMM"
                     /transl_table=1
                     /translation="MASHSSATTVKLRDSCEGCAQSKVKCHKQKPTCSRCARRGVPCQY
                     LAIKRAGRRQDPQWMDNRFSPISAPAPQLEHFDFDAWFGTTSSETSSSDNPKDDFFNDL
                     LLSTSSTSSSTTPSFHHPTTSTSTTTTNSPDDLFLAASLSSVSTPATATSSTSLGLASL
                     SPATLPMDLDDFDFFPSATPLWTPKLPSPRHSPEADAETPPSQHETCLVRLTKLLRCQF
                     AVDGGAANHMPKHMPNLKHMVKPTLSLKHILTLKHKPNSIPQTPL"
     PFAM_domain     17237..17335
                     /aSDomain="Zn_clus"
                     /aSTool="clusterhmmer"
                     /database="32.0"
                     /db_xref="PF00172.18"
                     /db_xref="GO:0000981"
                     /db_xref="GO:0005634"
                     /db_xref="GO:0006355"
                     /db_xref="GO:0008270"
                     /description="Fungal Zn(2)-Cys(6) binuclear cluster domain"
                     /detection="hmmscan"
                     /domain_id="clusterhmmer_input.path1.gene799_0052"
                     /evalue="9.70E-09"
                     /gene_ontologies="GO:0000981: DNA-binding transcription
                     factor activity, RNA polymerase II-specific"
                     /gene_ontologies="GO:0005634: nucleus"
                     /gene_ontologies="GO:0006355: regulation of transcription,
                     DNA-templated"
                     /gene_ontologies="GO:0008270: zinc ion binding"
                     /label="input.path1.gene799"
                     /locus_tag="input.path1.gene799"
                     /protein_end="47"
                     /protein_start="14"
                     /score="35.2"
                     /tool="antismash"
                     /translation="SCEGCAQSKVKCHKQKPTCSRCARRGVPCQYLA"
     CDS             complement(join(18739..18822,19167..19190,19388..19687))
                     /Name="input.path1.gene800"
                     /gene="input.path1.gene800"
                     /phase="0"
                     /source="GlimmerHMM"
                     /transl_table=1
                     /translation="MPKAHNPRIATHDVQSPIVRNRLVHEARRLRDIADVGLERDGVGA
                     QALDRLDDLERRGFRVGVVDDDLCAGTAELRGHGRADAAAGPGYERNFAVEAVGEAYTY
                     LTGQSYVRLGEMGRRRERNRDRERNGNRDQE"
     CDS             join(19780..19804,19852..20309)
                     /Name="input.path1.gene801"
                     /gene="input.path1.gene801"
                     /gene_functions="biosynthetic-additional (smcogs)
                     SMCOG1001:short-chain dehydrogenase/reductase SDR (Score:
                     104.3; E-value: 1.2e-31)"
                     /gene_kind="biosynthetic-additional"
                     /source="GlimmerHMM"
                     /transl_table=1
                     /translation="MKGSRKEAKFDRVFAINTRGQFFVAREAYRHLNEGGRIILMSSNT
                     AKDYTVPRHSLYSGSKGAIDSFVRVFSKDCGDKKITVNAVAPGGTVTDMFHDVSEHYIP
                     DGAKYTAEERQQMAAFASPLHRNGYPTDIARVVVFMASEEGQWVNGKIITVDGGAA"
     PFAM_domain     join(19795..19804,19852..20303)
                     /aSDomain="adh_short_C2"
                     /aSTool="clusterhmmer"
                     /database="32.0"
                     /db_xref="PF13561.6"
                     /description="Enoyl-(Acyl carrier protein) reductase"
                     /detection="hmmscan"
                     /domain_id="clusterhmmer_input.path1.gene801_0053"
                     /evalue="1.10E-33"
                     /label="input.path1.gene801"
                     /locus_tag="input.path1.gene801"
                     /protein_end="159"
                     /protein_start="5"
                     /score="116.7"
                     /tool="antismash"
                     /translation="KEAKFDRVFAINTRGQFFVAREAYRHLNEGGRIILMSSNTAKDYT
                     VPRHSLYSGSKGAIDSFVRVFSKDCGDKKITVNAVAPGGTVTDMFHDVSEHYIPDGAKY
                     TAEERQQMAAFASPLHRNGYPTDIARVVVFMASEEGQWVNGKIITVDGGA"
     CDS             join(21413..21437,21562..22029,22418..22475,22531..22537)
                     /Name="input.path1.gene802"
                     /gene="input.path1.gene802"
                     /source="GlimmerHMM"
                     /transl_table=1
                     /translation="MSATPSFEDVLGCQAALFEWVESYDSKDWDRLALCVAPTVRVRPP
                     MSPLLTPTPNTLQIDYSSFLNRIWEAMPIDEFIAMASNPHVIGNPLLKTQHFVGATKWV
                     KTSDTEITGYHQMRVAHQKYADKEMKEVAVKGHAHGKSTIWYKKVEGVWKFAGVEPDIR
                     WNPQKDKVRKLMHVFEKGKLCI"
     PFAM_domain     join(21428..21437,21562..21662)
                     /aSDomain="Scytalone_dh"
                     /aSTool="clusterhmmer"
                     /database="32.0"
                     /db_xref="PF02982.14"
                     /db_xref="GO:0006582"
                     /db_xref="GO:0030411"
                     /description="Scytalone dehydratase"
                     /detection="hmmscan"
                     /domain_id="clusterhmmer_input.path1.gene802_0054"
                     /evalue="5.00E-11"
                     /gene_ontologies="GO:0006582: melanin metabolic process"
                     /gene_ontologies="GO:0030411: scytalone dehydratase
                     activity"
                     /label="input.path1.gene802"
                     /locus_tag="input.path1.gene802"
                     /protein_end="42"
                     /protein_start="5"
                     /score="42.7"
                     /tool="antismash"
                     /translation="SFEDVLGCQAALFEWVESYDSKDWDRLALCVAPTVRV"
     PFAM_domain     join(21699..22029,22418..22422)
                     /aSDomain="Scytalone_dh"
                     /aSTool="clusterhmmer"
                     /database="32.0"
                     /db_xref="PF02982.14"
                     /db_xref="GO:0006582"
                     /db_xref="GO:0030411"
                     /description="Scytalone dehydratase"
                     /detection="hmmscan"
                     /domain_id="clusterhmmer_input.path1.gene802_0055"
                     /evalue="1.60E-51"
                     /gene_ontologies="GO:0006582: melanin metabolic process"
                     /gene_ontologies="GO:0030411: scytalone dehydratase
                     activity"
                     /label="input.path1.gene802"
                     /locus_tag="input.path1.gene802"
                     /protein_end="166"
                     /protein_start="54"
                     /score="174.3"
                     /tool="antismash"
                     /translation="NTLQIDYSSFLNRIWEAMPIDEFIAMASNPHVIGNPLLKTQHFVG
                     ATKWVKTSDTEITGYHQMRVAHQKYADKEMKEVAVKGHAHGKSTIWYKKVEGVWKFAGV
                     EPDIRWNP"
     CDS             complement(join(24386..24424,24475..25247,25306..25882,
                     25930..26014,26075..26276,26336..26519))
                     /Name="input.path1.gene803"
                     /gene="input.path1.gene803"
                     /source="GlimmerHMM"
                     /transl_table=1
                     /translation="MAKLSALLVLSGLSWVEAIVLPEFASPVSARTAAANQYDFVIVGG
                     GPAGLTVADRLTEDPKVSVLVIEIGPFDKREDGINIPGAWNPVPYLWPNLETEPLTALN
                     NRKDRVVVGKVVGGGTTVNAMNVLRATTTDYNAWESLGNPGWSWKEMVPFFKKLENFTE
                     PDKAFAAANNITYDLSVRGKGGPLNYGYANFNYPASGKWWSAAKSVGVKPAKDPQSGSN
                     IGIFWVPTVLDPKTNTRCSARVARYDRVKSRTNYHILTENQVEKVLFKNKKAIGVRYAP
                     VAGGNSTDVFVSKEVIVAAGALHTPQVLQLSGVGPEKVLKSLGIPVVANLPGVGSNLQD
                     HATLNVPYNFTNPIFPNAGSLAANATFAAEQRALFDAGKPSAFTVVRTLGSTFGTFSFK
                     DLVGVSASVMKDAAKRDAAASLLPGEDRTVIAGYKAQRDILLKQFQNPELPVVMAAFDT
                     FSSVMLAVLKPFSRGKVTIKSTDPKVEPTLDFRTASDPADLPVFVGTLRKLREIMSAPD
                     MASMGTSEIAPFGAHIQSDEDYTAALRESLSVSSAHQCCSAPMLPLKLGGVVDAKHNVY
                     GVTGLRVVDVSTFPMAVAGGPTANVYGVAEKGADIIKKAYKLA"
     PFAM_domain     complement(24475..24891)
                     /aSDomain="GMC_oxred_C"
                     /aSTool="clusterhmmer"
                     /database="32.0"
                     /db_xref="PF05199.13"
                     /db_xref="GO:0016614"
                     /db_xref="GO:0055114"
                     /description="GMC oxidoreductase"
                     /detection="hmmscan"
                     /domain_id="clusterhmmer_input.path1.gene803_0057"
                     /evalue="6.00E-27"
                     /gene_ontologies="GO:0016614: oxidoreductase activity,
                     acting on CH-OH group of donors"
                     /gene_ontologies="GO:0055114: oxidation-reduction process"
                     /label="input.path1.gene803"
                     /locus_tag="input.path1.gene803"
                     /protein_end="607"
                     /protein_start="468"
                     /score="94.9"
                     /tool="antismash"
                     /translation="PFSRGKVTIKSTDPKVEPTLDFRTASDPADLPVFVGTLRKLREIM
                     SAPDMASMGTSEIAPFGAHIQSDEDYTAALRESLSVSSAHQCCSAPMLPLKLGGVVDAK
                     HNVYGVTGLRVVDVSTFPMAVAGGPTANVYGVAEK"
     PFAM_domain     complement(join(25328..25882,25930..26014,26075..26276,
                     26336..26408))
                     /aSDomain="GMC_oxred_N"
                     /aSTool="clusterhmmer"
                     /database="32.0"
                     /db_xref="PF00732.19"
                     /db_xref="GO:0016614"
                     /db_xref="GO:0050660"
                     /db_xref="GO:0055114"
                     /description="GMC oxidoreductase"
                     /detection="hmmscan"
                     /domain_id="clusterhmmer_input.path1.gene803_0056"
                     /evalue="1.00E-63"
                     /gene_ontologies="GO:0016614: oxidoreductase activity,
                     acting on CH-OH group of donors"
                     /gene_ontologies="GO:0050660: flavin adenine dinucleotide
                     binding"
                     /gene_ontologies="GO:0055114: oxidation-reduction process"
                     /label="input.path1.gene803"
                     /locus_tag="input.path1.gene803"
                     /protein_end="342"
                     /protein_start="37"
                     /score="215.5"
                     /tool="antismash"
                     /translation="YDFVIVGGGPAGLTVADRLTEDPKVSVLVIEIGPFDKREDGINIP
                     GAWNPVPYLWPNLETEPLTALNNRKDRVVVGKVVGGGTTVNAMNVLRATTTDYNAWESL
                     GNPGWSWKEMVPFFKKLENFTEPDKAFAAANNITYDLSVRGKGGPLNYGYANFNYPASG
                     KWWSAAKSVGVKPAKDPQSGSNIGIFWVPTVLDPKTNTRCSARVARYDRVKSRTNYHIL
                     TENQVEKVLFKNKKAIGVRYAPVAGGNSTDVFVSKEVIVAAGALHTPQVLQLSGVGPEK
                     VLKSLGIPVVANLPGVGSNLQDHA"
     CDS             join(27644..27942,28002..29581,29641..31853,31910..33103,
                     33312..33320)
                     /NRPS_PKS="Domain: SAT (21-255). E-value: 8.8e-56. Score:
                     180.9. Matches aSDomain:
                     nrpspksdomains_input.path1.gene804_SAT.1"
                     /NRPS_PKS="Domain: PKS_KS(Iterative-KS) (392-825). E-value:
                     1.5e-143. Score: 470.5. Matches aSDomain:
                     nrpspksdomains_input.path1.gene804_PKS_KS.1"
                     /NRPS_PKS="Domain: PKS_AT (925-1228). E-value: 6.2e-83.
                     Score: 270.3. Matches aSDomain:
                     nrpspksdomains_input.path1.gene804_PKS_AT.1"
                     /NRPS_PKS="Domain: PT (1317-1636). E-value: 2.2e-110.
                     Score: 360.7. Matches aSDomain:
                     nrpspksdomains_input.path1.gene804_PT.1"
                     /NRPS_PKS="Domain: PP-binding (1717-1762). E-value:
                     4.8e-09. Score: 28.4. Matches aSDomain:
                     nrpspksdomains_input.path1.gene804_PP-binding.1"
                     /NRPS_PKS="type: Type I Iterative PKS"
                     /Name="input.path1.gene804"
                     /gene="input.path1.gene804"
                     /gene_functions="biosynthetic (rule-based-clusters) T1PKS:
                     PKS_AT"
                     /gene_functions="biosynthetic (rule-based-clusters) T1PKS:
                     itr_KS"
                     /gene_functions="biosynthetic-additional
                     (rule-based-clusters) PP-binding"
                     /gene_functions="biosynthetic-additional (smcogs)
                     SMCOG1021:malonyl CoA-acyl carrier protein transacylase
                     (Score: 143; E-value: 2.3e-43)"
                     /gene_kind="biosynthetic"
                     /sec_met_domain="PP-binding (E-value: 7.7e-08, bitscore:
                     28.4, seeds: 164, tool: rule-based-clusters)"
                     /sec_met_domain="PKS_AT (E-value: 1e-81, bitscore: 270.3,
                     seeds: 1682, tool: rule-based-clusters)"
                     /sec_met_domain="itr_KS (E-value: 7.3e-158, bitscore:
                     521.4, seeds: 96, tool: rule-based-clusters)"
                     /source="GlimmerHMM"
                     /transl_table=1
                     /translation="MMKVVYFSNECQFDELPVLFRELNQRSKSRQHPILARFLQDASIA
                     IREETRQLPTELRRLVPTFETVLTFLDFTELRRGPLSGSVDGLLLCIAELGTLISYFEE
                     NPSALEQYDSSTCLAGLGIGLLAAPAFSLAKTVTDIATIGAEVLRQAFRLGVLVNQVSQ
                     NLHQDDFHDDAPLDSWAYVVPNVVAEEVQQHLTAIHAKEQTPEAAKIFISAYSATSVTI
                     SGPPGRLKKLFKSDDFFRDLRSIALPVYSGLCHAAHIYTEENVRQITSTPSLAKINSRF
                     SPQYDLYSTSTGKPFTATSATGLFDQIVHEILTQAIQWNKVVDGIAQRESYGSAQLLVF
                     QSSLPSLELSAALKADSEVSTEDLGAWLNNKSSPAVDAGLSDGGNRDPINSKIAIVGMS
                     CRMPGGASSTQKFWELLEQGLDVHRKIPADRFDVDTHFDPTGKRLNTSYTPYGCFIDEP
                     GLFDAPFFNMSPREAAQTDPMQRLGLVTAYEALERAGYVGNRTAATDLHRTGTFYGQAS
                     DDYREVNSAQEISTYFIPGGCRAFGPGRINYFFKFSGPSYNIDTACSSSLATIQSACTA
                     LWANEIDMAVAGGTNVLTNSDAFAGLGNGHFLSKTPNACKTWDAEADGYCRADAVASIV
                     LKRLEDAQNDNDNILGVILSAATNHSAEAISITHPHAGHQAYLGNLVSNRAAINPLNVG
                     FVEMHGTGTQAGDAEEIQSVTNVFAPLKKKRASANPLYIGAVKSNVGHSEAAAGVTALV
                     KVLLMLEKNAIPPHVGIKGTLNPKFKDLDKRNVKIALEKTEWPREAGKSRLAVVNNFSA
                     AGGNTCMIIEDAPVKAIAEPDTRPVHTVAISAKGKQSLKGNLENMLAYLEANPSVSLPD
                     LSYSTTARRYHHNYRVTATGSSIEQIKRQLSSALASADSHKPIPATGAPSVAFAFTGQG
                     ATHRWFNLELYHQSAYFRSQIQLLDGLAQGQGFPSFIPVLDGSNVGNKDLPQSPVMTQL
                     ALCCTEIALAKYWASLGVKPDVVVGHSLGEYAALHVAGVISASEAIFLVGKRAEMLEAQ
                     CKAGSHKMLAVRASLEQIAKSVEGKNTPYEVACINGPKETVLSGPVADINALIPILEAD
                     SYKCFSLEVAFAFHSAQTDPILDEFEAIAKSGVLFQAPTVPVISPLLNKVIFDDKTVNG
                     TYLRRSTREPVNFLAALQTAKEIGTIEDDTVFIEIGPHPVSIGFVKSTLAPSSATVPSL
                     RRDENNFSTLATSLAALHTSGISVDWNEFHNPFEKSLTLLDLPTYAWNEKNHWIQYNGD
                     WALTKGNTFYEAEKAAQAVQRTPELPSSVSSLSTSVVQRIIEERFSGSAGTVIMQSDMA
                     HPDFRAAAWGHKMNGCGVVTSSIHADIAYTLGEYLLKKTNGTKDMKINIANLEVFKGLV
                     ANANPDVAQRIQVEISTTDINTRTANMIWYNVHSNGARAEEPFATANLYYSPASDWLNS
                     WLPMTHLIQSRISQLEELVSSGGANRFNRSMAYTLFANNLVDYHDKYRGMTSVVLNDLE
                     AFADVTLTTEKGGTWTVPPYFIDSVAHIAGFICNVTESMEPKSNFCVTPGWEGMRFAKP
                     LVAGAKYRSYVKMIPTPEDNTTFLGDVFIMQNDEIIGMVNGIKFHKYPRILLSRFFSAP
                     DDSKAPPVASSAPVAAPAPKAAPAPKPAAPKPAPVVEVPVDLLTPATSMSSASSEADAE
                     EKPAAEAPKAANPDSISAKALAIIAKESELDPEDLTDDAHFASLGVDSLMSLVIAETFR
                     EKLGVVMT"
     PFAM_domain     join(27707..27942,28002..28455)
                     /aSDomain="SAT"
                     /aSTool="clusterhmmer"
                     /database="32.0"
                     /db_xref="PF16073.5"
                     /description="Starter unit:ACP transacylase in aflatoxin
                     biosynthesis"
                     /detection="hmmscan"
                     /domain_id="clusterhmmer_input.path1.gene804_0058"
                     /evalue="6.40E-49"
                     /label="input.path1.gene804"
                     /locus_tag="input.path1.gene804"
                     /protein_end="251"
                     /protein_start="21"
                     /score="166.8"
                     /tool="antismash"
                     /translation="ELNQRSKSRQHPILARFLQDASIAIREETRQLPTELRRLVPTFET
                     VLTFLDFTELRRGPLSGSVDGLLLCIAELGTLISYFEENPSALEQYDSSTCLAGLGIGL
                     LAAPAFSLAKTVTDIATIGAEVLRQAFRLGVLVNQVSQNLHQDDFHDDAPLDSWAYVVP
                     NVVAEEVQQHLTAIHAKEQTPEAAKIFISAYSATSVTISGPPGRLKKLFKSDDFFRDLR
                     SIALPVYS"
     aSDomain        join(27707..27942,28002..28467)
                     /aSDomain="SAT"
                     /aSTool="nrps_pks_domains"
                     /database="nrpspksdomains.hmm"
                     /detection="hmmscan"
                     /domain_id="nrpspksdomains_input.path1.gene804_SAT.1"
                     /evalue="8.80E-56"
                     /label="input.path1.gene804_SAT.1"
                     /locus_tag="input.path1.gene804"
                     /protein_end="255"
                     /protein_start="21"
                     /score="180.9"
                     /tool="antismash"
                     /translation="ELNQRSKSRQHPILARFLQDASIAIREETRQLPTELRRLVPTFET
                     VLTFLDFTELRRGPLSGSVDGLLLCIAELGTLISYFEENPSALEQYDSSTCLAGLGIGL
                     LAAPAFSLAKTVTDIATIGAEVLRQAFRLGVLVNQVSQNLHQDDFHDDAPLDSWAYVVP
                     NVVAEEVQQHLTAIHAKEQTPEAAKIFISAYSATSVTISGPPGRLKKLFKSDDFFRDLR
                     SIALPVYSGLCH"
     aSModule        27707..28467
                     /domains="nrpspksdomains_input.path1.gene804_SAT.1"
                     /incomplete
                     /locus_tags="input.path1.gene804"
                     /starter_module
                     /tool="antismash"
                     /type="unknown"
     PFAM_domain     join(28873..29581,29641..29687)
                     /aSDomain="ketoacyl-synt"
                     /aSTool="clusterhmmer"
                     /database="32.0"
                     /db_xref="PF00109.26"
                     /description="Beta-ketoacyl synthase, N-terminal domain"
                     /detection="hmmscan"
                     /domain_id="clusterhmmer_input.path1.gene804_0059"
                     /evalue="2.30E-72"
                     /label="input.path1.gene804"
                     /locus_tag="input.path1.gene804"
                     /protein_end="642"
                     /protein_start="390"
                     /score="243.6"
                     /tool="antismash"
                     /translation="SKIAIVGMSCRMPGGASSTQKFWELLEQGLDVHRKIPADRFDVDT
                     HFDPTGKRLNTSYTPYGCFIDEPGLFDAPFFNMSPREAAQTDPMQRLGLVTAYEALERA
                     GYVGNRTAATDLHRTGTFYGQASDDYREVNSAQEISTYFIPGGCRAFGPGRINYFFKFS
                     GPSYNIDTACSSSLATIQSACTALWANEIDMAVAGGTNVLTNSDAFAGLGNGHFLSKTP
                     NACKTWDAEADGYCRADAVASIVLKRLEDA"
     aSDomain        join(28879..29581,29641..30236)
                     /ASF="found active site cysteine: True, scaffold matched
                     GSSS: True"
                     /ASF="found active site histidines: True"
                     /aSDomain="PKS_KS"
                     /aSTool="nrps_pks_domains"
                     /database="nrpspksdomains.hmm"
                     /detection="hmmscan"
                     /domain_id="nrpspksdomains_input.path1.gene804_PKS_KS.1"
                     /evalue="1.50E-143"
                     /label="input.path1.gene804_PKS_KS.1"
                     /locus_tag="input.path1.gene804"
                     /protein_end="825"
                     /protein_start="392"
                     /score="470.5"
                     /tool="antismash"
                     /translation="IAIVGMSCRMPGGASSTQKFWELLEQGLDVHRKIPADRFDVDTHF
                     DPTGKRLNTSYTPYGCFIDEPGLFDAPFFNMSPREAAQTDPMQRLGLVTAYEALERAGY
                     VGNRTAATDLHRTGTFYGQASDDYREVNSAQEISTYFIPGGCRAFGPGRINYFFKFSGP
                     SYNIDTACSSSLATIQSACTALWANEIDMAVAGGTNVLTNSDAFAGLGNGHFLSKTPNA
                     CKTWDAEADGYCRADAVASIVLKRLEDAQNDNDNILGVILSAATNHSAEAISITHPHAG
                     HQAYLGNLVSNRAAINPLNVGFVEMHGTGTQAGDAEEIQSVTNVFAPLKKKRASANPLY
                     IGAVKSNVGHSEAAAGVTALVKVLLMLEKNAIPPHVGIKGTLNPKFKDLDKRNVKIALE
                     KTEWPREAGKSRLAVVNNFSAAGGNTCMIIEDAP"
     aSModule        28879..33103
                     /complete
                     /domains="nrpspksdomains_input.path1.gene804_PKS_KS.1"
                     /domains="nrpspksdomains_input.path1.gene804_PKS_AT.1"
                     /domains="nrpspksdomains_input.path1.gene804_PP-binding.1"
                     /iterative
                     /locus_tags="input.path1.gene804"
                     /monomer_pairings="mal -> mal"
                     /tool="antismash"
                     /type="pks"
     CDS_motif       29362..29406
                     /aSTool="nrps_pks_domains"
                     /database="abmotifs"
                     /detection="hmmscan"
                     /domain_id="nrpspksmotif_input.path1.gene804_0001"
                     /evalue="1.20E-05"
                     /label="PKSI-KS_m3"
                     /locus_tag="input.path1.gene804"
                     /protein_end="568"
                     /protein_start="553"
                     /score="17.5"
                     /tool="antismash"
                     /translation="GPSYNIDTACSSSLA"
     CDS_motif       join(29554..29581,29641..29648)
                     /aSTool="nrps_pks_domains"
                     /database="abmotifs"
                     /detection="hmmscan"
                     /domain_id="nrpspksmotif_input.path1.gene804_0002"
                     /evalue="4.50E-03"
                     /label="PKSI-KS_m4"
                     /locus_tag="input.path1.gene804"
                     /protein_end="629"
                     /protein_start="617"
                     /score="10.4"
                     /tool="antismash"
                     /translation="WDAEADGYCRAD"
     PFAM_domain     29709..30071
                     /aSDomain="Ketoacyl-synt_C"
                     /aSTool="clusterhmmer"
                     /database="32.0"
                     /db_xref="PF02801.22"
                     /description="Beta-ketoacyl synthase, C-terminal domain"
                     /detection="hmmscan"
                     /domain_id="clusterhmmer_input.path1.gene804_0060"
                     /evalue="4.30E-31"
                     /label="input.path1.gene804"
                     /locus_tag="input.path1.gene804"
                     /protein_end="770"
                     /protein_start="649"
                     /score="107.4"
                     /tool="antismash"
                     /translation="LGVILSAATNHSAEAISITHPHAGHQAYLGNLVSNRAAINPLNVG
                     FVEMHGTGTQAGDAEEIQSVTNVFAPLKKKRASANPLYIGAVKSNVGHSEAAAGVTALV
                     KVLLMLEKNAIPPHVGI"
     CDS_motif       29844..29891
                     /aSTool="nrps_pks_domains"
                     /database="abmotifs"
                     /detection="hmmscan"
                     /domain_id="nrpspksmotif_input.path1.gene804_0003"
                     /evalue="2.00E-03"
                     /label="PKSI-KS_m5"
                     /locus_tag="input.path1.gene804"
                     /protein_end="710"
                     /protein_start="694"
                     /score="10.7"
                     /tool="antismash"
                     /translation="FVEMHGTGTQAGDAEE"
     CDS_motif       29961..30005
                     /aSTool="nrps_pks_domains"
                     /database="abmotifs"
                     /detection="hmmscan"
                     /domain_id="nrpspksmotif_input.path1.gene804_0004"
                     /evalue="2.80E-03"
                     /label="PKSI-KS_m6"
                     /locus_tag="input.path1.gene804"
                     /protein_end="748"
                     /protein_start="733"
                     /score="10.4"
                     /tool="antismash"
                     /translation="GAVKSNVGHSEAAAG"
     PFAM_domain     30084..30419
                     /aSDomain="KAsynt_C_assoc"
                     /aSTool="clusterhmmer"
                     /database="32.0"
                     /db_xref="PF16197.5"
                     /description="Ketoacyl-synthetase C-terminal extension"
                     /detection="hmmscan"
                     /domain_id="clusterhmmer_input.path1.gene804_0061"
                     /evalue="4.70E-08"
                     /label="input.path1.gene804"
                     /locus_tag="input.path1.gene804"
                     /protein_end="886"
                     /protein_start="774"
                     /score="33.5"
                     /tool="antismash"
                     /translation="NPKFKDLDKRNVKIALEKTEWPREAGKSRLAVVNNFSAAGGNTCM
                     IIEDAPVKAIAEPDTRPVHTVAISAKGKQSLKGNLENMLAYLEANPSVSLPDLSYSTTA
                     RRYHHNYR"
     PFAM_domain     30531..31505
                     /aSDomain="Acyl_transf_1"
                     /aSTool="clusterhmmer"
                     /database="32.0"
                     /db_xref="PF00698.21"
                     /description="Acyl transferase domain"
                     /detection="hmmscan"
                     /domain_id="clusterhmmer_input.path1.gene804_0062"
                     /evalue="4.00E-42"
                     /label="input.path1.gene804"
                     /locus_tag="input.path1.gene804"
                     /protein_end="1248"
                     /protein_start="923"
                     /score="144.9"
                     /tool="antismash"
                     /translation="FAFTGQGATHRWFNLELYHQSAYFRSQIQLLDGLAQGQGFPSFIP
                     VLDGSNVGNKDLPQSPVMTQLALCCTEIALAKYWASLGVKPDVVVGHSLGEYAALHVAG
                     VISASEAIFLVGKRAEMLEAQCKAGSHKMLAVRASLEQIAKSVEGKNTPYEVACINGPK
                     ETVLSGPVADINALIPILEADSYKCFSLEVAFAFHSAQTDPILDEFEAIAKSGVLFQAP
                     TVPVISPLLNKVIFDDKTVNGTYLRRSTREPVNFLAALQTAKEIGTIEDDTVFIEIGPH
                     PVSIGFVKSTLAPSSATVPSLRRDENNFSTLATSLAALHTSGIS"
     aSDomain        30537..31445
                     /ASF="(Methyl)Malonyl-CoA specificity inconclusive"
                     /ASF="found active site serine: True, scaffold matched
                     GHGE: True"
                     /aSDomain="PKS_AT"
                     /aSTool="nrps_pks_domains"
                     /database="nrpspksdomains.hmm"
                     /detection="hmmscan"
                     /domain_id="nrpspksdomains_input.path1.gene804_PKS_AT.1"
                     /evalue="6.20E-83"
                     /label="input.path1.gene804_PKS_AT.1"
                     /locus_tag="input.path1.gene804"
                     /protein_end="1228"
                     /protein_start="925"
                     /score="270.3"
                     /specificity="consensus: mal"
                     /specificity="PKS signature: Malonyl-CoA"
                     /specificity="Minowa: mal"
                     /tool="antismash"
                     /translation="FTGQGATHRWFNLELYHQSAYFRSQIQLLDGLAQGQGFPSFIPVL
                     DGSNVGNKDLPQSPVMTQLALCCTEIALAKYWASLGVKPDVVVGHSLGEYAALHVAGVI
                     SASEAIFLVGKRAEMLEAQCKAGSHKMLAVRASLEQIAKSVEGKNTPYEVACINGPKET
                     VLSGPVADINALIPILEADSYKCFSLEVAFAFHSAQTDPILDEFEAIAKSGVLFQAPTV
                     PVISPLLNKVIFDDKTVNGTYLRRSTREPVNFLAALQTAKEIGTIEDDTVFIEIGPHPV
                     SIGFVKSTLAPSSATVPSLRRD"
     CDS_motif       30777..30893
                     /aSTool="nrps_pks_domains"
                     /database="abmotifs"
                     /detection="hmmscan"
                     /domain_id="nrpspksmotif_input.path1.gene804_0005"
                     /evalue="2.10E-15"
                     /label="PKSI-AT-M_m3"
                     /locus_tag="input.path1.gene804"
                     /protein_end="1044"
                     /protein_start="1005"
                     /score="48.8"
                     /tool="antismash"
                     /translation="GVKPDVVVGHSLGEYAALHVAGVISASEAIFLVGKRAEM"
     aSDomain        join(31713..31853,31910..32725)
                     /aSDomain="PT"
                     /aSTool="nrps_pks_domains"
                     /database="nrpspksdomains.hmm"
                     /detection="hmmscan"
                     /domain_id="nrpspksdomains_input.path1.gene804_PT.1"
                     /evalue="2.20E-110"
                     /label="input.path1.gene804_PT.1"
                     /locus_tag="input.path1.gene804"
                     /protein_end="1636"
                     /protein_start="1317"
                     /score="360.7"
                     /tool="antismash"
                     /translation="TSVVQRIIEERFSGSAGTVIMQSDMAHPDFRAAAWGHKMNGCGVV
                     TSSIHADIAYTLGEYLLKKTNGTKDMKINIANLEVFKGLVANANPDVAQRIQVEISTTD
                     INTRTANMIWYNVHSNGARAEEPFATANLYYSPASDWLNSWLPMTHLIQSRISQLEELV
                     SSGGANRFNRSMAYTLFANNLVDYHDKYRGMTSVVLNDLEAFADVTLTTEKGGTWTVPP
                     YFIDSVAHIAGFICNVTESMEPKSNFCVTPGWEGMRFAKPLVAGAKYRSYVKMIPTPED
                     NTTFLGDVFIMQNDEIIGMVNGIKFHKYPRILLSRFFS"
     aSDomain        join(31713..31853,31910..32725)
                     /aSDomain="TIGR04532"
                     /aSTool="tigrfam"
                     /description="PT_fungal_PKS: polyketide product template
                     domain"
                     /detection="hmmscan"
                     /domain_id="TIGRFam_input.path1.gene804_0005"
                     /evalue="1.90E-108"
                     /identifier="TIGR04532"
                     /label="input.path1.gene804"
                     /locus_tag="input.path1.gene804"
                     /protein_end="1636"
                     /protein_start="1317"
                     /score="360.7"
                     /tool="antismash"
                     /translation="TSVVQRIIEERFSGSAGTVIMQSDMAHPDFRAAAWGHKMNGCGVV
                     TSSIHADIAYTLGEYLLKKTNGTKDMKINIANLEVFKGLVANANPDVAQRIQVEISTTD
                     INTRTANMIWYNVHSNGARAEEPFATANLYYSPASDWLNSWLPMTHLIQSRISQLEELV
                     SSGGANRFNRSMAYTLFANNLVDYHDKYRGMTSVVLNDLEAFADVTLTTEKGGTWTVPP
                     YFIDSVAHIAGFICNVTESMEPKSNFCVTPGWEGMRFAKPLVAGAKYRSYVKMIPTPED
                     NTTFLGDVFIMQNDEIIGMVNGIKFHKYPRILLSRFFS"
     PFAM_domain     31982..32701
                     /aSDomain="PS-DH"
                     /aSTool="clusterhmmer"
                     /database="32.0"
                     /db_xref="PF14765.6"
                     /description="Polyketide synthase dehydratase"
                     /detection="hmmscan"
                     /domain_id="clusterhmmer_input.path1.gene804_0063"
                     /evalue="2.20E-09"
                     /label="input.path1.gene804"
                     /locus_tag="input.path1.gene804"
                     /protein_end="1628"
                     /protein_start="1388"
                     /score="37.0"
                     /tool="antismash"
                     /translation="KINIANLEVFKGLVANANPDVAQRIQVEISTTDINTRTANMIWYN
                     VHSNGARAEEPFATANLYYSPASDWLNSWLPMTHLIQSRISQLEELVSSGGANRFNRSM
                     AYTLFANNLVDYHDKYRGMTSVVLNDLEAFADVTLTTEKGGTWTVPPYFIDSVAHIAGF
                     ICNVTESMEPKSNFCVTPGWEGMRFAKPLVAGAKYRSYVKMIPTPEDNTTFLGDVFIMQ
                     NDEIIGMVNGIKFHKYPR"
     aSDomain        32969..33103
                     /aSDomain="PP-binding"
                     /aSTool="nrps_pks_domains"
                     /database="nrpspksdomains.hmm"
                     /detection="hmmscan"
                     /domain_id="nrpspksdomains_input.path1.gene804_PP-binding.1
                     "
                     /evalue="4.80E-09"
                     /label="input.path1.gene804_PP-binding.1"
                     /locus_tag="input.path1.gene804"
                     /protein_end="1762"
                     /protein_start="1717"
                     /score="28.4"
                     /tool="antismash"
                     /translation="LAIIAKESELDPEDLTDDAHFASLGVDSLMSLVIAETFREKLGVV
                     "
     PFAM_domain     join(32969..33103,33312..33314)
                     /aSDomain="PP-binding"
                     /aSTool="clusterhmmer"
                     /database="32.0"
                     /db_xref="PF00550.25"
                     /description="Phosphopantetheine attachment site"
                     /detection="hmmscan"
                     /domain_id="clusterhmmer_input.path1.gene804_0064"
                     /evalue="8.50E-07"
                     /label="input.path1.gene804"
                     /locus_tag="input.path1.gene804"
                     /protein_end="1763"
                     /protein_start="1717"
                     /score="29.2"
                     /tool="antismash"
                     /translation="LAIIAKESELDPEDLTDDAHFASLGVDSLMSLVIAETFREKLGVV
                     M"
     CDS             join(33638..33826,33877..34207,34259..34488,34553..34726)
                     /Name="input.path1.gene805"
                     /gene="input.path1.gene805"
                     /source="GlimmerHMM"
                     /transl_table=1
                     /translation="MAAQNGYPAPPLNNKDGKLLCLTICGYRAKGMTEEAYMHHMTKVS
                     GPMTKGLMVKYGVVRWTMLHNTSETRDLMRRLFDAHFVNLADFDCFSQVYFKSVEDYQR
                     MREDAAYKNMISGDHVNFADTQRSSMTIGWVTDFIAHGKLVEGESAETSVASKSSTAQV
                     AAIVMGSFLSGSMMSLAVMAVPVFLDTTPTSPLLFHEWARMYHYGHQVLPGMAIGTFSL
                     YTYACLQKRRAKQPAASWRLLALAGLVTRRRRRHCVLGEAAATAAGVMGITEAKALVVK
                     WAAMHATRSTFPLIGAVLGAIGTFWQ"
     PFAM_domain     join(33728..33826,33877..34062)
                     /aSDomain="EthD"
                     /aSTool="clusterhmmer"
                     /database="32.0"
                     /db_xref="PF07110.11"
                     /description="EthD domain"
                     /detection="hmmscan"
                     /domain_id="clusterhmmer_input.path1.gene805_0065"
                     /evalue="6.20E-15"
                     /label="input.path1.gene805"
                     /locus_tag="input.path1.gene805"
                     /protein_end="125"
                     /protein_start="30"
                     /score="56.1"
                     /tool="antismash"
                     /translation="GMTEEAYMHHMTKVSGPMTKGLMVKYGVVRWTMLHNTSETRDLMR
                     RLFDAHFVNLADFDCFSQVYFKSVEDYQRMREDAAYKNMISGDHVNFADT"
     PFAM_domain     join(34207,34259..34488,34553..34708)
                     /aSDomain="DUF1772"
                     /aSTool="clusterhmmer"
                     /database="32.0"
                     /db_xref="PF08592.11"
                     /description="Domain of unknown function (DUF1772)"
                     /detection="hmmscan"
                     /domain_id="clusterhmmer_input.path1.gene805_0066"
                     /evalue="1.20E-13"
                     /label="input.path1.gene805"
                     /locus_tag="input.path1.gene805"
                     /protein_end="302"
                     /protein_start="173"
                     /score="51.5"
                     /tool="antismash"
                     /translation="GSMMSLAVMAVPVFLDTTPTSPLLFHEWARMYHYGHQVLPGMAIG
                     TFSLYTYACLQKRRAKQPAASWRLLALAGLVTRRRRRHCVLGEAAATAAGVMGITEAKA
                     LVVKWAAMHATRSTFPLIGAVLGAI"
     CDS             join(34860..34876,35080..35121,35780..36256,36305..36516,
                     36750..36805,37603..37866)
                     /Name="input.path1.gene806"
                     /gene="input.path1.gene806"
                     /gene_functions="biosynthetic-additional
                     (rule-based-clusters) AMP-binding"
                     /gene_kind="biosynthetic-additional"
                     /sec_met_domain="AMP-binding (E-value: 4.8e-06, bitscore:
                     21.0, seeds: 400, tool: rule-based-clusters)"
                     /source="GlimmerHMM"
                     /transl_table=1
                     /translation="MGVASDLIATRVSSQLPSHTIVFSLFAFAYFRLNTASGENAKKEA
                     EVENGDAEVQGKTWPQLSVFEHVELGLRKNPHEPAVICLTEQSRSVHELVALSAEKDIQ
                     RDNITRSLWCKTDSPLASPPSTPTREINNVAFTLTYEQLHRNGLQLAKGLLAIGVKPNT
                     RMVMLIPNGAEYAILLSLDIAGYTALKHTLQVIKPQLVVAPDASSGKALDVAMSELGLP
                     RPVRVCLSNPNADWKTLVSVASSADAQDAADVEGGRGIGAHGADVQAVVVPVPHPVLGA
                     EPYAVVDSFDNSSAEQVKQHIRAELGKDYALGEVVSLKQLGFSEFPVNATHKIIKSDVQ
                     DAVLKYLRRTATKTI"
     CDS             join(38284..39594,39703..39708)
                     /Name="input.path1.gene807"
                     /gene="input.path1.gene807"
                     /phase="0"
                     /source="GlimmerHMM"
                     /transl_table=1
                     /translation="MATEAIRISPSHVGLIQANTEITPDAIKECNRLLQKNHEEWHMFF
                     RDTAGHNHIVHSLLTVLSLGGTPEELAARYDDGTPIQRVMPSVDAELLSQLRNKDDPEA
                     LLKSLVGQVHQYHTYLEFFKGEIDAKGWKECILQYVLARTPVADLILARMYEGAYHPII
                     HLGLGVEFQSPAIVAEALAQAAAHDDANISKLFQSAEAEASILYPSIKPESMIDLIHQV
                     RANDTIRNAPVWTDFGFKMRNGIVGRALEDMSSLAARFRIQIDEEDLKRRTTEMISTCA
                     YFAGAAQDRAQVTRKTKIDFFYMHCVTSSIFFTVFNKQDWIPLADRVRLAEWKARLDLA
                     WYAVSGCAALDTTAITEYANPESDGLSWDDLFSLVIKEHDDGHAAKFIRALKNGQDEAK
                     EYEEGQYAEYFPMKGDMWLKLARMCQDTTKDLPTDLKWI"
     PFAM_domain     38434..39456
                     /aSDomain="Questin_oxidase"
                     /aSTool="clusterhmmer"
                     /database="32.0"
                     /db_xref="PF14027.6"
                     /db_xref="GO:0016491"
                     /description="Questin oxidase-like"
                     /detection="hmmscan"
                     /domain_id="clusterhmmer_input.path1.gene807_0067"
                     /evalue="5.50E-81"
                     /gene_ontologies="GO:0016491: oxidoreductase activity"
                     /label="input.path1.gene807"
                     /locus_tag="input.path1.gene807"
                     /protein_end="391"
                     /protein_start="50"
                     /score="272.7"
                     /tool="antismash"
                     /translation="HNHIVHSLLTVLSLGGTPEELAARYDDGTPIQRVMPSVDAELLSQ
                     LRNKDDPEALLKSLVGQVHQYHTYLEFFKGEIDAKGWKECILQYVLARTPVADLILARM
                     YEGAYHPIIHLGLGVEFQSPAIVAEALAQAAAHDDANISKLFQSAEAEASILYPSIKPE
                     SMIDLIHQVRANDTIRNAPVWTDFGFKMRNGIVGRALEDMSSLAARFRIQIDEEDLKRR
                     TTEMISTCAYFAGAAQDRAQVTRKTKIDFFYMHCVTSSIFFTVFNKQDWIPLADRVRLA
                     EWKARLDLAWYAVSGCAALDTTAITEYANPESDGLSWDDLFSLVIKEHDDGHAAKFIRA
                     L"
     CDS             complement(join(40251..40772,40857..41132))
                     /Name="input.path1.gene808"
                     /gene="input.path1.gene808"
                     /phase="0"
                     /source="GlimmerHMM"
                     /transl_table=1
                     /translation="MPTYAVLGSTGNCGTALIQNLLQSPENKINAYCRNVAKLHKLLPE
                     VIDNKQVTVFAGSINDAELIESCVKDTQAIFMVATTNDNVPGCRVSQDSAIAVIGALKN
                     IKAKAQPGLKLPSLVLLSSATIDDYLSRHMPGWFRPIMLAAASHVYEDLRVAEKIMRAE
                     SSWLSCIFIKPAGLSPDVSRGHRLTLDEEESFISYLDLSAGMIEAAQDPEGRYEGRNVG
                     VVNAKRGTGAKFPSGTPMCILMGLIRHFFPWSHPYLPSGTGPA"
     PFAM_domain     complement(join(40413..40772,40857..41111))
                     /aSDomain="NAD_binding_10"
                     /aSTool="clusterhmmer"
                     /database="32.0"
                     /db_xref="PF13460.6"
                     /description="NAD(P)H-binding"
                     /detection="hmmscan"
                     /domain_id="clusterhmmer_input.path1.gene808_0068"
                     /evalue="4.60E-15"
                     /label="input.path1.gene808"
                     /locus_tag="input.path1.gene808"
                     /protein_end="212"
                     /protein_start="7"
                     /score="56.0"
                     /tool="antismash"
                     /translation="GSTGNCGTALIQNLLQSPENKINAYCRNVAKLHKLLPEVIDNKQV
                     TVFAGSINDAELIESCVKDTQAIFMVATTNDNVPGCRVSQDSAIAVIGALKNIKAKAQP
                     GLKLPSLVLLSSATIDDYLSRHMPGWFRPIMLAAASHVYEDLRVAEKIMRAESSWLSCI
                     FIKPAGLSPDVSRGHRLTLDEEESFISYLDLSAGMIEAAQDP"
     CDS             41999..42976
                     /ID="input.cds809.1"
                     /NRPS_PKS="Domain: PKS_KR (22-116). E-value: 1.1e-07.
                     Score: 23.7. Matches aSDomain:
                     nrpspksdomains_input.path1.gene809_PKS_KR.1"
                     /NRPS_PKS="type: other"
                     /Name="input.path1.gene809"
                     /Note="single-exon"
                     /gene="input.path1.gene809"
                     /gene_functions="biosynthetic-additional (smcogs)
                     SMCOG1001:short-chain dehydrogenase/reductase SDR (Score:
                     88.7; E-value: 7.4e-27)"
                     /gene_kind="biosynthetic-additional"
                     /phase="0"
                     /source="GlimmerHMM"
                     /transl_table=1
                     /translation="MGFLYSQFFKTPPYPKGNFAGKTIIITGSNTGLGKEAARHYARLG
                     AGKLILAVRTVSKGEVAKEEIISSTGNKNVFVWKLDMSDYASVQAFAKRAETELERVDI
                     FSANAGVVRSDYHELNGHEEGIAVNVISTTLLLANMMPKMIETAKKFGVRPTFSIVGSA
                     AYEHTTFPQRDAPDGQILNTVSDKATAEKYWDQQYPVSKLIILHVTRAIAAHHPASEFP
                     VTINILNPGLCWSELARDTDGWGFYLFRLAVARTTEVGGRTVWHGGQAGVETHGKYLSD
                     CVVEEPSKLVTDAKGQEDQERVAAEVLKAIEAIQPGVSKKFQTS"
     PFAM_domain     42062..42439
                     /aSDomain="adh_short"
                     /aSTool="clusterhmmer"
                     /database="32.0"
                     /db_xref="PF00106.25"
                     /description="short chain dehydrogenase"
                     /detection="hmmscan"
                     /domain_id="clusterhmmer_input.path1.gene809_0069"
                     /evalue="6.30E-19"
                     /label="input.path1.gene809"
                     /locus_tag="input.path1.gene809"
                     /protein_end="147"
                     /protein_start="21"
                     /score="68.2"
                     /tool="antismash"
                     /translation="KTIIITGSNTGLGKEAARHYARLGAGKLILAVRTVSKGEVAKEEI
                     ISSTGNKNVFVWKLDMSDYASVQAFAKRAETELERVDIFSANAGVVRSDYHELNGHEEG
                     IAVNVISTTLLLANMMPKMIET"
     CDS_motif       42065..42160
                     /aSTool="nrps_pks_domains"
                     /database="abmotifs"
                     /detection="hmmscan"
                     /domain_id="nrpspksmotif_input.path1.gene809_0001"
                     /evalue="2.10E-05"
                     /label="PKSI-KR_m1"
                     /locus_tag="input.path1.gene809"
                     /protein_end="54"
                     /protein_start="22"
                     /score="17.2"
                     /tool="antismash"
                     /translation="TIIITGSNTGLGKEAARHYARLGAGKLILAVR"
     aSDomain        42065..42346
                     /aSDomain="PKS_KR"
                     /aSTool="nrps_pks_domains"
                     /database="nrpspksdomains.hmm"
                     /detection="hmmscan"
                     /domain_id="nrpspksdomains_input.path1.gene809_PKS_KR.1"
                     /evalue="1.10E-07"
                     /label="input.path1.gene809_PKS_KR.1"
                     /locus_tag="input.path1.gene809"
                     /protein_end="116"
                     /protein_start="22"
                     /score="23.7"
                     /specificity="KR activity: inactive"
                     /specificity="KR stereochemistry: C1"
                     /tool="antismash"
                     /translation="TIIITGSNTGLGKEAARHYARLGAGKLILAVRTVSKGEVAKEEII
                     SSTGNKNVFVWKLDMSDYASVQAFAKRAETELERVDIFSANAGVVRSDY"
     aSModule        42065..42346
                     /domains="nrpspksdomains_input.path1.gene809_PKS_KR.1"
                     /incomplete
                     /locus_tags="input.path1.gene809"
                     /tool="antismash"
                     /type="pks"
     CDS             complement(join(43561..44301,44340..44493,44553..45142))
                     /Name="input.path1.gene810"
                     /gene="input.path1.gene810"
                     /gene_functions="other (smcogs) SMCOG1087:hypothetical
                     protein (Score: 175.6; E-value: 3e-53)"
                     /gene_kind="other"
                     /source="GlimmerHMM"
                     /transl_table=1
                     /translation="MVHHAISINAVGDKHEFDVEKWLPTSNSNDLPERQPSTGLDVLIV
                     GAGMGGLTTALECWRKGHNVLGILERNDGPVYSGDIIVMLPSAVSVVRHWPAMQRDMDA
                     EQVNAVVSYETHRGEHVYGPTVPSYNDAEHRQEREEKGHRPFVAPAQIRSTFYRMLLRQ
                     VARLGMSIEYGKTVRSYFEDERQGKGGVVLQDDEVRLADIVVAADGLKSKSEVLIHGRH
                     AAPPKSSGMSIYRTAYSKEVAMKDPVYWLGPGMYMGVFISDDIVSWGFTPLDAQGEATE
                     TWEPDTNPETIVNELLKVPGWDPAMLALVRTCPHDVVHWPLLWRDLKRDWASQGGRVVQ
                     VGDSAHSFTPTSGNGATQALEDAVTLAACLQLAGKSGAPTGTKIYNLLRYERVSCAQKM
                     AFVNAQLKTATDWDAIWKEPWRVRTRFPKWIFSHDPEAYAYEKYGEAFAHLVSGAEFNN
                     TNFPAGHTFVPWTVDEVAGAMREGKRVEDLLDGDWS"
     PFAM_domain     complement(join(43909..44301,44340..44493,44553..45022))
                     /aSDomain="FAD_binding_3"
                     /aSTool="clusterhmmer"
                     /database="32.0"
                     /db_xref="PF01494.19"
                     /db_xref="GO:0071949"
                     /description="FAD binding domain"
                     /detection="hmmscan"
                     /domain_id="clusterhmmer_input.path1.gene810_0070"
                     /evalue="8.50E-15"
                     /gene_ontologies="GO:0071949: FAD binding"
                     /label="input.path1.gene810"
                     /locus_tag="input.path1.gene810"
                     /protein_end="379"
                     /protein_start="40"
                     /score="54.8"
                     /tool="antismash"
                     /translation="DVLIVGAGMGGLTTALECWRKGHNVLGILERNDGPVYSGDIIVML
                     PSAVSVVRHWPAMQRDMDAEQVNAVVSYETHRGEHVYGPTVPSYNDAEHRQEREEKGHR
                     PFVAPAQIRSTFYRMLLRQVARLGMSIEYGKTVRSYFEDERQGKGGVVLQDDEVRLADI
                     VVAADGLKSKSEVLIHGRHAAPPKSSGMSIYRTAYSKEVAMKDPVYWLGPGMYMGVFIS
                     DDIVSWGFTPLDAQGEATETWEPDTNPETIVNELLKVPGWDPAMLALVRTCPHDVVHWP
                     LLWRDLKRDWASQGGRVVQVGDSAHSFTPTSGNGATQALEDAVTLAACLQLAGKSGAP"
     CDS             join(45417..46346,47345..47514,47670..48141)
                     /Name="input.path1.gene811"
                     /gene="input.path1.gene811"
                     /gene_functions="biosynthetic-additional
                     (rule-based-clusters) GST_C"
                     /gene_functions="biosynthetic-additional (smcogs)
                     SMCOG1170:metallo-beta-lactamase family protein (Score:
                     139.7; E-value: 1.5e-42)"
                     /gene_kind="biosynthetic-additional"
                     /sec_met_domain="GST_C (E-value: 1.3e-08, bitscore: 30.6,
                     seeds: 35, tool: rule-based-clusters)"
                     /source="GlimmerHMM"
                     /transl_table=1
                     /translation="MAPHAEPEVVNKGNYEDKHKGGYKQINKALNICAFEDYLDTQLSR
                     LPSIPDVEVLSPRCIRILGQNAGKFTLQGTNTYLIGTGPERMLLDTSQGHKEWADLIAA
                     TLADLNVSLSHVFLTHWHGDHTGGVPDLLRMYPHLEKSIYKNMPSDTQQAVPDGSVFKV
                     EGATLRAVHAPGHAEDHTCFVLEEDNAMFTGDNILGHGTAAVEQLSIWLDSLRLMQSHG
                     CKIGYPAHGVVVPNLNRKIDLELKAKTRRETQVLAALAGVRTPGSKASVTVGELVTLMH
                     GDDLDPEVRKMAIEPMIGEVLNKLAEDGKPNPRSFGIIAVAKLLDIDLAVRYLDRENAE
                     DEALLYKLNPLRQVPIFVGEDGFVLTDRLPETLHPLLGSTPKQTAQIQKWLSFANSDLL
                     PSIGGIILPLLRLHVAVQKDTQDCLRALHADLALLQSHLEGSKYLVGDEVTVADYFAAG
                     TMVFGVMVMHALIREEYPRVLEWFFEVHGREVFKGVVGEVHLLGVPYPKLEDRKVEGVG
                     AEVVEP"
     PFAM_domain     45633..46037
                     /aSDomain="Lactamase_B"
                     /aSTool="clusterhmmer"
                     /database="32.0"
                     /db_xref="PF00753.27"
                     /description="Metallo-beta-lactamase superfamily"
                     /detection="hmmscan"
                     /domain_id="clusterhmmer_input.path1.gene811_0071"
                     /evalue="1.70E-09"
                     /label="input.path1.gene811"
                     /locus_tag="input.path1.gene811"
                     /protein_end="207"
                     /protein_start="72"
                     /score="38.0"
                     /tool="antismash"
                     /translation="QGTNTYLIGTGPERMLLDTSQGHKEWADLIAATLADLNVSLSHVF
                     LTHWHGDHTGGVPDLLRMYPHLEKSIYKNMPSDTQQAVPDGSVFKVEGATLRAVHAPGH
                     AEDHTCFVLEEDNAMFTGDNILGHGTAAVEQ"
     PFAM_domain     47836..48015
                     /aSDomain="GST_C_2"
                     /aSTool="clusterhmmer"
                     /database="32.0"
                     /db_xref="PF13410.6"
                     /description="Glutathione S-transferase, C-terminal domain"
                     /detection="hmmscan"
                     /domain_id="clusterhmmer_input.path1.gene811_0072"
                     /evalue="1.10E-09"
                     /label="input.path1.gene811"
                     /locus_tag="input.path1.gene811"
                     /protein_end="482"
                     /protein_start="422"
                     /score="38.2"
                     /tool="antismash"
                     /translation="CLRALHADLALLQSHLEGSKYLVGDEVTVADYFAAGTMVFGVMVM
                     HALIREEYPRVLEWF"
     CDS             join(49000..49086,49275..50129)
                     /Name="input.path1.gene812"
                     /gene="input.path1.gene812"
                     /gene_functions="biosynthetic-additional
                     (rule-based-clusters) RmlD_sub_bind"
                     /gene_functions="biosynthetic-additional (smcogs)
                     SMCOG1010:NAD-dependent epimerase/dehydratase (Score:
                     114.9; E-value: 8.2e-35)"
                     /gene_kind="biosynthetic-additional"
                     /phase="0"
                     /sec_met_domain="RmlD_sub_bind (E-value: 2.7e-06, bitscore:
                     22.3, seeds: 37, tool: rule-based-clusters)"
                     /source="GlimmerHMM"
                     /transl_table=1
                     /translation="MSSQTLFVTGGTGYIGAALIEIAIAKGYKVNALSRNESGDAKLSA
                     LGATPIRGDLTSTDVLTAQASASDAVINLASAYVFGQGKYEDALPIDNAAVDALAAGLV
                     GTNKALITTSGTLSAQADPNGGETDETAPPEPSHLNVRIQAEHHAIAKGKETGVRVIVV
                     RMSPYTYGRGGSGIARFLGMAKGMGGLPTVNGGKNRTTAVHVDDAVELVLLAADKGEAG
                     DVFNAGSQTEVTMGEMFDAINSSVGVPNKDISYEEALGSFGENIAWFLRAENRASGGKA
                     VRKLGWEPKGVRVLEDIREGSYVPVVKGIMAQ"
     PFAM_domain     join(49018..49086,49275..49871)
                     /aSDomain="Epimerase"
                     /aSTool="clusterhmmer"
                     /database="32.0"
                     /db_xref="PF01370.21"
                     /db_xref="GO:0003824"
                     /db_xref="GO:0050662"
                     /description="NAD dependent epimerase/dehydratase family"
                     /detection="hmmscan"
                     /domain_id="clusterhmmer_input.path1.gene812_0073"
                     /evalue="2.30E-15"
                     /gene_ontologies="GO:0003824: catalytic activity"
                     /gene_ontologies="GO:0050662: coenzyme binding"
                     /label="input.path1.gene812"
                     /locus_tag="input.path1.gene812"
                     /protein_end="228"
                     /protein_start="6"
                     /score="56.8"
                     /tool="antismash"
                     /translation="FVTGGTGYIGAALIEIAIAKGYKVNALSRNESGDAKLSALGATPI
                     RGDLTSTDVLTAQASASDAVINLASAYVFGQGKYEDALPIDNAAVDALAAGLVGTNKAL
                     ITTSGTLSAQADPNGGETDETAPPEPSHLNVRIQAEHHAIAKGKETGVRVIVVRMSPYT
                     YGRGGSGIARFLGMAKGMGGLPTVNGGKNRTTAVHVDDAVELVLLAADKGEAGDVFNAG
                     "
     CDS             join(51896..52365,52555..52661,52706..52887)
                     /Name="input.path1.gene813"
                     /gene="input.path1.gene813"
                     /source="GlimmerHMM"
                     /transl_table=1
                     /translation="MAGGLQERNDSLETHSEYSQDMPKPPPYSCTNTGPLSTNSTPHTI
                     PHEPPYPAYISRRAVYLAQFDAQHPKELLCFVCGEYHPRKKPHEKSRWERKHPLQQNHI
                     YPRYDCPVDTIFTQTFSQNDLWGCIMYKWPTFYEVMRGFRLGPNYGNPFLLNSDDFMRA
                     LKDAYSLVRKHNHPNNAAYVQGFKFKTIRFAVCGEIAQEVQEEAVYLLPYAVRGYGADA
                     ASERDGVALVDDVVQGAWGPVGAVAEEREA"
ORIGIN
        1 tctggaacaa gtcccactcc ccggcgctcc cctcggtctt gaagttccaa aagatccagc
       61 ccttggtctt cgcctcgaaa gcatccagct gtgtctcaac gtacttgcgc acttcgtctt
      121 tccacgcgtc gctccagtac ctgacttccc cgctgagatt ggactcccgc cccagcacga
      181 tcccatccac caaccgtcgg caaaggtacc ctcgtggcgg gatcccgctt tgaaaccgtt
      241 gagatgggga gcacagtcgg tcattgcgcc cgaccactcg ccgatcacca tccacttgtc
      301 cgaggcggcc cagtagtcgg ccgccgcgca gacagcctgg aggtgctgct ccgtcgacca
      361 ggcgacttgg tacgcattga agatttgata ctcgtggtga tcgacgatga cgttctgcgc
      421 gttgtcgtcc gacggcgtga ggaagttgtt tagccacgaa ggtcgctcga accctaaata
      481 aataccttag caccaccccg acgataatcg gagtgtacaa gggcaaacgc tcaccatcgt
      541 gcatcatcat cggcatgtcg ctgctgatga gtcgcaagtt gtagtagcta tcgcggtaga
      601 actgcctgac catctcgtcg tctagatcga ccaagaacgg ctcgttgaga ggttgtatcg
      661 cgataacgac gtcctgcatc cactccccgg catacttctc ctccattatc tggagcacct
      721 tgtgcgtatt cggaatgctg tctccctctc cccagtgcgg ccgttcgagc ttgtgaccgc
      781 tatgatcgaa tccattttgc gacttgggcg ccccatgcaa gtcgatgata accttgaggc
      841 ccatctcgcg agcccagtcg atcgctttgt ccaggtaggg cgccgcgcca gacacgtatc
      901 ccgactcgag gtcgagaaac gaccagtacc cgacagggat gcgaacgacg ttaaaaccag
      961 cattcttgat cctcttgaaa tcctcgaggc ccacgaaagt gtcccggtgg gtcgtgagta
     1021 cgttcctgca ttcagactgg ccgagtttct tgcagagcgt ccactcatcg ctgacgggcc
     1081 agtcgtcgct ggaatgctgc cagaagatgg acggcgtgat gaaactgctg caattagcac
     1141 acgaggacac agttatagag ggctatggcg tacgattcaa gcacgagcca acctccgatg
     1201 ttgacaccgc ggatcttgtc tgtgttcgag ctccagtcgt aggctacgct tctctctcca
     1261 accgtgctag tatcggtcag aaatcgcgat tgcgtttcgc gcgcggtact cgcctcgttg
     1321 gtgatgcacg tgcggtgcac gatatagctg cgagagcgag tgcgagtgag gtgcgaggtc
     1381 tcatattgag gtagtgagtt gtaggtgagc agcctgaatc caaagaggtg caataacaga
     1441 tagcaactgg tgtgaaacga gagagagaga gagagagagc tcaaatactt gtgcagaatg
     1501 agtgtgttgt tgcgcgatgc agtagtagga tagcgggaga cgaaatttgc aggtgaaggt
     1561 aggtaattcg tactagaatt tagaagaaag aacgttctgg aagataattg gggaaagagt
     1621 ctgtcccaat actgcagtaa cagctgtaga ataggaagtc acgctatttc tggagaacga
     1681 tatcggcaaa agcaagagcc tcatatggtg tccagagtac tcatcaacat ccaatcccgt
     1741 tccaattgga tcggggaggg tctaggaccc atcgccgtcc tcgcccttgt catatcatta
     1801 tccccacgga aggacgtcag aagaagaaac tacccaagaa tgctgcagac gagccgatac
     1861 cacaattcaa ccttagaact cgacagaatc tcctcgaaaa agcatgagta ctttttagag
     1921 gctcacagaa ttccaatttt ggaactaaca gccatgaaag atccgcccgc ggcgtgcaaa
     1981 ggggacctca aaatgaagga gcgtgagatt gggcgggtag agatggatga gggtggtgaa
     2041 ataaccatga cgaaagcgcg aaagaggaat aaattacaag atggcgatgc tacaatgaaa
     2101 gcgacaatga ctggcgaagg ggctgcaaga aaggattttt ggagccgaag taggtcgtga
     2161 aagaagatct agatgccgat gagatagcta gagacaaaaa tagaaaggaa taatcgaggg
     2221 aacatctgta acgacaagaa caactgtcgg tcaggctgca agaagagaca tgttggagcc
     2281 aatagagatc gtgtgaaaag accaagaatc aaataaaaga gctggagatg ttttgtgttt
     2341 ttaaaaagca gcagctgagt agggactgac taggtgaaaa tgcttagtgg gataaaacgc
     2401 tgtcacccct cttatgacaa gtatgaaacg gttcgtacag aaggtgggga agagctggag
     2461 ataaacacaa aaatggcaat ataggaaaga gtagaggtca aaaatgagaa ggcgtcaaaa
     2521 tcgggtccaa aatgagatgt ttcgggacat tgaagaggtt ccaaagtatt acaatgggaa
     2581 aatgtttagt ggtggagatc tagattcacc accctcgcaa tcaacaccct aagctatact
     2641 tcttatgtta gcgtattctt ggactttcct tggtcggaga gggttgccct atctgaacat
     2701 ttggggctga atatgtctag agctccggtc gcttttagtg gccacacgta ggcttatcta
     2761 aggcctcagg gtccaactcg actattgtat gagaaccgct agattctcct cgcattagac
     2821 gcacagttga acctcagctg cggctgaaag aacagtcaaa acacaactaa attagctatt
     2881 ctgataccaa gcgcacgatg atcacatgct cctcggatgc tgtttcagta gcgacatcgc
     2941 gagcactcgt catgcatttg gtggcggtgc ggaaagtctt ttaacatatg atggttcata
     3001 cagtcgccaa ttcgtgctgt tagcattcat ttccagacat ttctaaaaag cacacacaca
     3061 cacatacaca cacaatctcg catcatgtta ccaaacagac ctgccgttag cgacctacag
     3121 aggggacccg ccgccccacc ggttgccagc aaccggaaca gagcgtcgaa ccctccacca
     3181 gtcaccaaca tggttaacag aacttcaaac cctccgccac tcgccggtgg taacagtgcg
     3241 tcaaacgcta tgccagcccc ggcggcgaat agtgcagcac aaacgtctca agattccatt
     3301 tcgaacgaag taagaatttc agagattccc aaaagttttg gagcatgcgt ctaacaatat
     3361 cggaaaggaa ttaatcggaa aggatttgac cgctgcggta aataagtttg gtaggatcgc
     3421 gaacgcatta ggaggggtcg ataaagccaa agccttcttc gagatctatg gaactgaagg
     3481 attcaagccc gaagccaaaa aggaaaaacc cttgattaat gcggagaaag tcgaactgga
     3541 ttccaagatc aaagattaca aggacaaacg tcttggcctc cctgctcgtc ctgatggata
     3601 tggggctaaa tttaccgctg atcctgcctg ggatttcaag acagtggaca aattgagcat
     3661 tgcatccgcc ctcacagcct cagagtggaa agaaatcatg gaatcctcga agatgcttca
     3721 cggctacgta ttgactgata ctggagtttc cagagctcga tttcaggcat ttcagtttaa
     3781 gccaaagctg aacaccccga cagatggtct cacagaccgc caagagttca ctccagatag
     3841 cgaggtcttt gattcttcat atatcgatat caaagagacc aatacaagaa tcgagacgtc
     3901 tttggcgcag aacggtttta ctgcagaggc aatttcagct tcgatctctg tggtatgcat
     3961 ggcgaggtaa aagtccggag aagaatggct gatagtgtcc cagagtactc cgtttgctgg
     4021 tggttccgca tccgcatcaa aggccactga gcagcaaagg agccagagca actcaaatct
     4081 cgccgatcag aaagaattcg ttgctacata tagtgtaagc atactctgtt gtgcccctgt
     4141 gatttatctt ggccaatctt agcggatgat cgggggtata cccaatcgta caaccctaat
     4201 tgtaggcttc agagcggacg agaaccaata attccagctt ttctatttgc tgctgtatct
     4261 gacgattctc ccagttccca agggcgcgta tctttctgga cgaactcaat ctcgaggtta
     4321 cgcctgagtg tgctgcatat ctggtcaaga tcagagatgc cgcggataag atcacgagca
     4381 acatcaaatt caaaaagagt ccagacgcgg acaatgctgt aaccaaggca ggcgcattga
     4441 tacgtcaatt cctatcgcat tttggtaagt gagcctaatg gcgccaagaa ctcgctcgtg
     4501 gatgcaaggt caagtctcga tgccatgttg gggcgagtga caagtaatga tccgagaaat
     4561 atacggttgt gcaggtattc atgctaccaa aagttaattc tttccatagg ccacatattc
     4621 acgcgtaccg tactgcttgg tgggcaactg acttctacca aatccgctaa atccttggcg
     4681 aaaacggatg atgagctggc gcgggactct atgcaggctg cagttgcact tagctttaaa
     4741 tcatcgttcg tctcaggctc tgcgagttat agcaagggaa catcggatga tttggagaag
     4801 cgcgctttga gcgtagacaa ctcctccgct ctggcatgga gcgcgaatgg tggcaatacc
     4861 ttgctatgcg cgaagtgagc tagatcattt acacactggc tttctgctac tgatatgcgc
     4921 tctagtcctg ctgcttgggc taactcagtt gctcattatt caacgtggcg tgttatagag
     4981 gtaatttgtg gtgcctttcc gtgtctaccc tatactgaat gaaagcagca acagaatgta
     5041 gagaccattc caaagctcat cagtttgttg acgaagcaaa aaaatgaagt agagaaagtt
     5101 tggccgtcaa tcaacgaaat gttcaatacg atcttggaga acaatttcaa cgcaatccct
     5161 cccacactct ctggaacctg gaaaggaaag ctgatattta caacaaaaga taacaagtac
     5221 ctggcactca gagacggtgt tcttttggtt tctgaaagcg gacctaccac tttcttagta
     5281 ctggacgcac aggattttta tttgtcgctc ccatcgccgg ctcagcctca ggtacgtcgg
     5341 gcaacttgct ttattctgtt cagtctatca gaacgataaa cctcgaattt ttgaaaactg
     5401 acacaccgcc atcagctgta cgccgatact ccgatttttc ttataccctc cgattataaa
     5461 ccggagcggt tgaatccggg agatgggttc cctgggttat gggtcaatcc ttcctccgac
     5521 aaagggatcg tggaatcaag taccatgaac ttttccaggt ggtcgttgcg ccctgctgga
     5581 tctttgcaag gccctaatac cgcgatgccc agacaaggat ggcgtggggg aattgaaata
     5641 ttacacgacg gtgacgaggt aggacttttc aaccactcat actggtctgg atccgtgttt
     5701 cgccgggagg atgttcctcc gcattttgcc ccgtatgctt tcaagaaacc cttcgatcca
     5761 acgatccgag tttggaaaat ggaaccgcca tcgttgaaga aatatttcga cgtaatgaaa
     5821 gttccagaac tagatcggat ccagcagatc gagaaatacc ccaattggac gtttctcaaa
     5881 gggggaaatt cggtttcaga cctacttgtt cgctctgacc gttctcagcc tggttggtcg
     5941 actacttctg gctctgacgc aatgcaaatg atcaacctga gggagtatta cgaccccaat
     6001 tacttggaat cacgagggaa atggtcgagt ggaaatatcc cagatcttga attcaaaggg
     6061 aatatggcta agagtctttc gtgggctagg tctggtctca gtaccatgac tcccgaagta
     6121 acgaagcagc cagttcggcc tcttacctta caagattatg acgttggaat gaatgaatat
     6181 agaaaaagca tgaatctcga atcaatcgag ccattacgat taatagttag gtttgtactt
     6241 aaatagttga attattatat accagttcag ttttcataca tatttgacca tttatacgtg
     6301 cccttgatat cttggaatcc taaaattact aagttgatct ttaaaatttt caattataga
     6361 aaaagggaaa ggtgtttctc gtacaagctg attaggaaat accggttcag acttgggaca
     6421 ttaacgattt ttttttgaga actcgtaagg tcctctatct agcgagatta aatctgcaca
     6481 gcatccaaca ctcaatcgag cgctgtgctc ctttctcggg aacaaagaac aaaaggtttt
     6541 cgcttctcat accactgtga agccagccat gttgatgaat agcgtctgat gtttttgcaa
     6601 agagttcgcc gagctcgacc catgcactga caggcttaat accggactac accaagtcaa
     6661 agagagtttc aggtgtacca aaaggccgtg ggacgggcaa ttgagggact aaatataatt
     6721 gattttcaag cgcgttttcg tatcagcctc tgcattttta atgtttggaa ccttgtggtt
     6781 aaattcgcgg agcagctgag taagaccttg gacgcgattt tcgattgttt cagttttcct
     6841 gtcttccggg tgtttggtat aggtctttgg tttgcggaaa aagatatcgc cgccacatcg
     6901 ggatcgggct ttctgagatg gtatccaaag tagttccgta acctttccag gaaggccgat
     6961 aacacttatg atgttatcgt gtaaggttct ggagcgtctt attcccgctc aagtttgtac
     7021 attactgtgc cattccccac attctcttta tttctaaaca ttttacgcag ctaaaacaat
     7081 aggcaaatag tattcaagta ctatctgttt ccttcttgta ctctagatag gagatattgg
     7141 aatgctgagt agtaaatatg acaataaaac atatgttctc acaacatatc atcattatac
     7201 tattcaacca tctactgatt caaatttaaa agtttttata ctttgaagta attggccaca
     7261 gaagaccaat cattaaaatg tttggttaaa tagaagtaaa aagtaggata ttattgccct
     7321 aaatagaaag ctggattgat ggtatgtcca atatgagtat caacaaaaag ttttcttttt
     7381 gctgaataca cccccacgca agcgtatcat ccttaaccgt catttagcaa taattgggaa
     7441 ggaaattgaa tacaacgata gtttttgggt agtgtatggc tggctatgaa agtatcatct
     7501 atcccctcaa agcaactcta cgccataccg ccccacgaca caacgaaata ctcattaaat
     7561 ccccgatgct atatacatcg acccaccatt ttatatacat cccacctctt tcctaccctt
     7621 cccaataaaa ataagcttaa caggccttgc taaccttgaa cccacccggc acaagcttct
     7681 ggaaaacttg tccagggtcg tacttcttgg acacatcctt catgaacttg acattcttgg
     7741 gtccataacc gcaaatcggc ttctgagagg gcgccgcaaa gttgacatac atgaagcggt
     7801 gaaggttctt acccgcagcc ttggacacgg cgtcgaccca ctcgcgggcc atggcataca
     7861 tggcagggtc ttgcgcggcg tcgatccagc ggggggtgat gaaggctacg atgagatcct
     7921 cggggttctc ctcgagaccg aggatgttgc cgccgcgggc agcggcgtgg gtggagtcga
     7981 ccttgccggt aggcacgtag aagttaaccc agtcgaggta ggggactgtc ttgttgtact
     8041 tgaggtagac ctggtcagaa gcgttgtgca cggcgaagag agtggcaggg tcgttcttga
     8101 aggtgatggt ggcggaggtg tcgcggaagc cgtcggcctg gttggtgtcg agctcggtga
     8161 caatctcgct gagggtgcgg agaccgacgg agttggcaac ctggggctga atcttgagga
     8221 aaggagcgag accggtggag ttgacagtgg cgtcggtgct ggcgacagag atggcgatga
     8281 cggcctggcc agaggaggtg taggtgacga taacctgggc gccgttgttg acctccttgt
     8341 tgctgagggt ggtatactcg gagatggcgt tcaaggtggc aatggcagag tcggggaagt
     8401 acgggacaat gatggctcca ccccagacct tgggctgctt aatagcagca acgtcaattc
     8461 gagtgacaac accgaagttg ttgcctccac ccttaaggac cttgaaaaga tcggggttgc
     8521 tcttctggtt ggcatcgacg atggcaccgg aggcaaggac aatctggtag ttgacaacgt
     8581 tgtcgacgac ccaaccatgg ctagagagaa ggtaggactc gcctccacca gtcgagacac
     8641 caccgatacc agtgccaccg cagagaccac cggggacgag aagacccttg tcagcgacgg
     8701 ccttgctggc gtagacctgg ccccacctgg caccagttcc aagcttcacg gtggtaccgt
     8761 cagcagcgac ctcgatggag ttgagggcac cgagaacaat agaaacacca ccgtcaatat
     8821 tgttggcacc agggagaggg ttgtgaccac cggacttgat ggagaaagcg caagacttag
     8881 aggagagaag cttgacaccc ttggaaacat cctggaccgt cagaggctga aagacacagc
     8941 tgggagcgag gatgctagtg ttggaccagc gctgggtgtt gagagtggtg tactctccct
     9001 caccgctgag gaagactcgg cccggaacct tggacttgag gctttgacac taaaatggta
     9061 caacaatggt tagctggaac gcttccagga atccaagaat gcttgataca tgaaagcata
     9121 gtagaaacac cattcttcca agggactaga aagtcactta cgcaggtagt ggcataagtc
     9181 gaagcagatg cgctagcaac tgctgccaac aggaaaacga tggcgttcac catgttggaa
     9241 ggatccctat gcaaagaata agaatgaccg aggattcaag ctgaaaactg ttgaaggcca
     9301 ccaggaatga ctgaagactg caaagtcagg tcgatgcact gcctggagaa acaaaagaag
     9361 gctgccataa cgatacctat aagtggccaa gatgccgcag cattgttggt ggttcggagg
     9421 tcgggccccg ggaatcgggg ctgacctaac cagatggttc gaccaaacga tcaggcacca
     9481 gacgatgcca acagcttgtc atccgcaccg aggacttgcg ctagcccgga gatgacacgg
     9541 aacgagagtt gtgatgttcg taaccctaac cctaaacaac cctaatctcg ctcaggcgcc
     9601 cccaacccta acccaaatca cgatggtacc ttactctagt tccgcatacg gcaaactttt
     9661 gcttacgctc accatcgaaa caacacaatc ctccacgcgc tcgtaaaccg aagcatttcc
     9721 cttggcacat cgtggatggt cacgccagga actccagcac gatgcgacac ccaattttag
     9781 ccacattgac cttagcacct cgatacaatt gctttttaga ggtacccacc cgtgatctca
     9841 gctgtgaagc aaactcccca acgctccggt cgtaatcccg aatgacccgt ctaggccaaa
     9901 tgcgaatggt catgttcggt cagacattcc tagtgaaaac tcgtgctcgt cgttccaaaa
     9961 tgcagcactc atgcatatca cccgatttca aggtggcacc atgacggaag cttggaagac
    10021 tctcgcccag tgcctgcggc caggcgacac aaacagcgat gcgtggtggc agctcacagg
    10081 gcgccatctc gccgccctcg tcgacgccgc aggttacccc ctcgagaagc agtacgaggc
    10141 cctcctcttc cactaccact ggaccatccc gcacatggga cgggcaccag gcccctggat
    10201 gcgctctgca gagctccctg gaaatccctc ttggcgctcg acggctcgcc catcgaatac
    10261 tcgtggaaat ggaacacgtc gaagccggga tccctcccca acatccgcta cgtcgtcgag
    10321 cccatcggcc cggacgctgg cacagagatg gacccgctga accagcaggc ctcgcgcgag
    10381 ttactctatt cgctcaagaa gttcctcccc ggcatggaca acacgtgggc gaaccacttc
    10441 ctgtccacgc tcttcgacca cgacaactcc gtcttcatgc gggaagctgc ccgcggcggc
    10501 cacctcggca caagcatcca gcttgccatc gagttccacg agcaggccac cgccatcaag
    10561 tcgtacttct tcccgcgcaa gtacggccag gcaggcctca tgccgctccc ccagtggcag
    10621 ggctgcatca acgacctcaa gctcaacccc gacgtcgacc cgggcttcgc gaccgagacc
    10681 ttcacgaccc ccgcccgcac cctcatcgac aactacctag ccaacagccc catcggcaaa
    10741 acgctaacac ccatctccct cgccgtcgac aacgtcgagg cctcctcctc ccgcctaaaa
    10801 tggtacttcc acaccacaga gacaagctac gcctccgtcc gcgacgtcat gtccctcggc
    10861 ggcgccatct ccaccccgca gctcaccgcc ctcctggacc agctcgcgac cctcgtcacc
    10921 gtcgtcaacg gcgtcgcatc cgacttcccc gaggacgccg aggtcccgtc tggcgccgac
    10981 ctctcggtcg acgtcgactt tggcgacctc agcgccgtgc tcaaggggta cctctactac
    11041 ttcgacattg cacccggcaa gtcggtgccc gagatcaagc tcttcgtgcc gacgcggtac
    11101 tacgggcgcg acgacctgac gctcggccgg gacctgacgc ggtggatgga ggcgaatggg
    11161 cggggctcgc actgtgcgag gtacatggcg atgttggagg cgttggcggg gcacaggaag
    11221 ctggaggagg gcaaggggtt gcagtcgtat gtgagttgtc tgtttaagaa gggggagctg
    11281 gatatcacga cgtatcttgg ggcggaggcg tttcaccctg ggcgcatctc gtcgacgggg
    11341 gaggtcaggt tgaagagtag gtcggggacg ctgacgaggg gggattcgta ttaggtgtta
    11401 ggttgatgag gggggaggag gggtagggag aagaggagta cgaggaagag gaggaaaggt
    11461 ggtgggtgaa aagaggtgcc ggcaaagaat tcaacgctgt tgctgagggg gaagaggagg
    11521 tatttctaca actttctgga ttggtggtgg aatgatgggg aaagatatgg gatgggatga
    11581 taagattggg gaatgcatcg gcgtcaatga ggggatggtt atgctacttg taacgtatta
    11641 tcatgaacaa gatttcctat gtagaatttg gtaaactgtt aaatgaaaga tgggatctta
    11701 ctcaatgcac catgcacgat atgtgattgt caaaaggagg gcgcgttttc tttagctagc
    11761 ctggtgcgcc gtttaccacc gcattatcgg agttatcaac accgttacta gggagtggtc
    11821 gagccgtaac tgccataccc ttgcatccgg ggcgataatc tgtagatacg tctggagatg
    11881 agggtgtcgt acgtaggctc tgtatggcgt agaaccttgc cgaacataaa agtcactatc
    11941 accaccacag ttctgtcagc attcgtccct gccggacata tctgcgagaa ccccgtcgcc
    12001 agaactgagt aggaatcaac caacaaccaa tcaatcttcc tattccatct caaatatagt
    12061 aaccacaagt taccatcaag cataccccca gccaaccaca agtatccccg acctccaaac
    12121 ccaccatcta ccccttaaat ttctcctccc cccaccctcc tccacagcag cacctcctcc
    12181 gaaccggccc agatcatcgc cgtactcccg gacgatatca gcatgttcca tcacataggc
    12241 cgctaaatcc ccgccccgtc gctcccccac accttcaatc gtcgcctgct tcgcatggct
    12301 gatgatatac tgctttccgc cctcgatcgc catgagctcg gcttcctggt tcgtgattgg
    12361 tgcttcgttt gccatcgttg ctttgttggg tcgctgtggg cacggggtgt gtgtagtgat
    12421 gtagtgtgga tagctgcacc gacggacgac ggatcgaggt gagagtatgt atatatgtag
    12481 atacgctcta ggttgagtgt tgacctgcct ttcttctggt gaaaacccag cagtatgtat
    12541 gtatgtatgt atgtatgtat gtatgattct cccctgcgcg tatgcagttg caatgtgtcg
    12601 gtggtgacaa atcccactac ggcagagccc cagggtcgct ctatatcacg gaggtccaaa
    12661 aaaggtggat tttgtttccg ttaaatttat aggtttggcg aggatctaca aggcgaaagc
    12721 tatctaggta agtgggtggg cgctgaggta ggcagaagtg ccaaggcgct agctgcgtga
    12781 tatactgtta cgcaacggca ggtattgcca acgatacctt gatagatagc gctcgctcta
    12841 ttttaggcgt tttgatttgt cgaagagctt aaattagttg caggagttgt agaagcagcg
    12901 gatagaagga tgagcggcgt cacgagctaa ctgattattc caggtatgtt ctctagtatc
    12961 tcccctcact aaggtcagct acaatcgaag ttcgatgttt cgctcaactt acctcaggga
    13021 attcaaacgt aggattcgta tagtactgta agtcatttta tgagaatagc ttgcaatccg
    13081 aggacctact agcgtacaag aagacaattc attcggttag tctcaagcgc ctctcctcac
    13141 ccagaaagca gagatatgaa ggctactctt tccatataat accacatacg accataggac
    13201 attgaaaact aggcttcccg tccgctcagc catatataag caatgtactg gcggattagt
    13261 agttaggtgg gtgaccacta gcgaatcccc gctgttgtat gtttttgtct ttttttgctc
    13321 ttcctcctta tggacatggc tcatatatat atatatatat ataaacatca ccactgggat
    13381 gtatgtacgc tcgtttttat cacccccaag aaaggtagat ggtatgatcg aaaaccaaaa
    13441 ctcgcatcgc accaaaagac attacgttcg ttcattttgc tcataactat gtaagagagg
    13501 atacggacac acatatatat cgaaagtgaa agtgccctca cggcgcccca gaaggcaacc
    13561 gcccctcaac aatcacaaag ttgctgccct ccgtcctcca catcttggtc aactccaggc
    13621 ccgcgctttc caacagcctc ttccacatct tctccgtgcg ctcacaccca gtgataccca
    13681 tcatgttgat gtcctgcatc gtgagcttgc tcggggcgcc cgtggcgggg acctcgtact
    13741 cggcgagcag gacgcggctc tgggggccca tggcgcccgc cgtgttcttc aggatcgtgc
    13801 agcagacggc gtcgctccag tcgtgcagca cgcggcggaa gtggtacgcg cgcgcgccct
    13861 tgatgggctg cggctcgaag aaggatgcgg cttgggcttc gatctccgag gagagaccgc
    13921 cgtccagcgc gtcttggatc acggacgctt ggtcttgcag cacgatgcgg ccctggaggt
    13981 gggggaagcg ctgcttgaga cgctccatgg cgtggccgcg gccgccgccc acgtctacga
    14041 cgacgatctc gtcggcgccc acgggggtcg cgttgagttc ggtgtcccac gggtaggagc
    14101 tgtcgaaggc cttgacggtg gcctgggagc gcatgcctgc gttgaaggcc tggagcttct
    14161 tggggtctgc ctcgaggtac tcccagaagc cgagctcagt gcgagccgcg agctggaagg
    14221 cggagttatt gtagtcctca gggttgacgt agttcgtctt ctctaggaac tccggcaggg
    14281 cgtgggcggc gttaccggcc atgtcgtaga tctcgctgaa catggagagg gtggttgggg
    14341 tcaggaaggc gcgcgagagg tcgttgtggg tgtatgtgtt ctctccggtc tctgcgaaga
    14401 tgcggcagga ggcgagggcg cgcatgatgc gctcgatgac gatggggtcg gccttgacgg
    14461 tggtggcgat ctcggcgaca tcgatgctct tggtggtggg cacgacgttg aagatgtcga
    14521 gggcgcaggc aacgcgggtg gcggcgttct gggtggtgcg ggtgatggcg tggaagatgt
    14581 tctcgtcggg gtagcgggcg gcgatggcga gcttctcggc ggcgtcgacg agcttgttgc
    14641 gggtctcctc gttggcgaag ccgttggcgg actggaaggc agacccgagc ttggagatgt
    14701 cgtccaccag ggacagcaag gtggcgggtg aagaagtcat tgtggtagta ttgagtattg
    14761 acggggcgag gtgttgcagt gggggatgct cagctggcgc aggatcgagc tggatgccta
    14821 gcatttctta tggaagcttg attggggagg ttgtggggtg gctcgaggat ggtcggagac
    14881 cgatgcgtgg aggcccaaca tggtggttgc agaagcgtcg tcaagcgtcg ttgaatgccg
    14941 tgtagtggcg tgtcgattgg agaggatcca cccgtgttcg gggtatttga ggcgactgtg
    15001 agccctccgc tgtccgagtc ttcgtcataa ccgagaatgg cctcgaaccg tgtggatgat
    15061 cttgcgaagg cctgccagga agtcgcagac cgatgccggg aagccacccg cggcggacca
    15121 ggcctcacgc cagcggacgc gacgagcatc ggagcggcca tgcagcgcgc gcagtcgctg
    15181 ttgactcagc tggaaccagc atggttcgtc gggaggatag ctggacatgt aggtttcttt
    15241 ccccattccc ccatcccctt tcccatctcc actctctagt cgctccgacg ctgacggcgt
    15301 gcagagccag ctcctggcct gtctgcagtg gctaggcgaa ttccaggtgc tggccttcct
    15361 cccgctcggc agcgagacgg gactgcccat caaagacgtt gctgagcttg ccgacgtgcc
    15421 cgaggcgcag ctgtgtcgcg tcgtgcggct catggccatg gacggcttcc tgtgcgagcc
    15481 acagccgggc tacatggcgc acacggcact gtctgcaagc ttcgtccagc gcccagtgca
    15541 gctggacgcg gccatgttcc tagccgagac agcgacgccc acggcactgc acatggcaca
    15601 gacacggcgg acgacgacag aacagcctcc tgccgtcgac tggacgagca agcgcacaca
    15661 gcggctgtgg gccagctacc tgggcgctgt aggcggtgct gacgacgcac acatcttggg
    15721 ccagatcgac tgggcgagcc tggggcagga ccacgatgat atgggcggtg gtggtgtagg
    15781 tgacagtgaa gggggcgccc cccgcgggcg ggtggtggtg gtagtggacg tggggtcccc
    15841 cccagcgccc cccgcaaggc gctgctggcc ctctgcgagc gccaccccgc cctgcgcttc
    15901 gccatacaga cagaagccct ccccgccgca ctcccccaca gcgcccgcca ccccaacatc
    15961 cacctggtgc accgcccgcc cggcacgccg cagaccatca gagatgctgc cgtcttcctc
    16021 gtgcgcgtct cgacgagctc gtcggtgccc gtccgccagc gcatcgagtc ggagctgcgc
    16081 gcccacatgg acgtcctcga cgccaaccgc tccgccctgc tgattctgac cgcccccgtc
    16141 ctgccggagc ctggcaccgt ccccaagcac gcagagcacc gcgcccgcct acgcgacctg
    16201 tcactactcc agctggtcgg cgacggcaat ctgactctgc acgagctgat caccctcgtc
    16261 cacagcgtcc gcgatgccac cagcggcctg gccgtcgtca agaagctgta cgcacccaac
    16321 agcgccttcg tcggcctggg catccgtctg cgggcgcggg aacatcctca actcgacatg
    16381 tgaatcttcc tccgacagtt cttcgtcctg cacaccaccc gcgcccacgc agtcgacgtc
    16441 cagccgacag cgcctccaat cgcacgctgg gccgccgttc caacgctcgc gctgacggct
    16501 cgcctaagta gccgtgtcac taaaagttgg tccattcgtg ttggatgttt ctcatttcct
    16561 ctccacggtc accgaaggcg ccctctctgc ctggacgcgc tgtttttgta ccgcttgctc
    16621 gtcccaatct ctctctttcc ccacaatgtg ttggaaatga caacgccaag ccgaaaagtg
    16681 tccgcccgtg tgcttttttg gtccacgcag cggctgcagc ggcgtcaccc attaccgcac
    16741 gcctgcaggg ggaccaggct gttcgcagta ctagagtccg ttgccgtggg aaaatgcaga
    16801 ccagcctgtg caaatcagcg ggacctgcct gcgtgcttgt gtagcaggcc aagtctagtt
    16861 cgaatggagc ggcagttggc ccgtccctgt tccatcgcgc cggtaattaa cgagctacct
    16921 ttctgatcta tgatttgtga ccaagtcatg taacacgccc caattcatgc gtattcgtga
    16981 taatgtttgg gctgattatc gcccacagtg actaggctgt gctttacgta cctctctccc
    17041 attcaacttc cccccaattg tgccttgaac ccgtgcggaa agctggtctt ctccaccata
    17101 accctcatct ccatcgtcat ctccatcttc gtcccctccg ttaactccga cacccaaacc
    17161 tcgtgttccc aattgcaacc ccaaaactca aacaatggcc agccattcga gcgctaccac
    17221 ggtcaagctg cgagacagct gcgagggctg tgcccaatcc aaagtcaaat gccacaagca
    17281 gaaacccacc tgttcgcgct gcgcaagacg cggcgtccct tgccaatacc tcgccatcaa
    17341 acgagcaggc cgccgtcagg acccccaatg gatggacaac cgcttctctc ccatcagcgc
    17401 gcccgcaccg caactagaac acttcgactt cgacgcctgg ttcggcacca ccagctccga
    17461 aacgagctcc tcggacaacc ccaaagacga cttcttcaac gacctcctcc tctccacctc
    17521 ctccacgtcc tcctccacaa ccccctcttt ccaccacccc accacatcca cctcaacaac
    17581 aacaacaaac tcccccgacg acctcttcct cgccgcctcc ctctccagcg tatccacccc
    17641 cgcaacagcc acatcctcca cctccctcgg cctcgcctcc ctctcccccg caaccctccc
    17701 catggacctc gacgacttcg acttcttccc ctccgcaaca cccctctgga ccccgaagct
    17761 cccctccccg cgccactccc ccgaagccga cgccgagaca cccccctcac aacacgaaac
    17821 ctgcctcgtg cgcttgacaa agctgctccg ctgccagttt gcgttccaac accaacatgg
    17881 acagcgtgga cgggggcgcg gccaatcaca tgcccaagca catgcccaat ctcaagcaca
    17941 tggtcaaacc cacgctcagt ctcaagcaca ttctcacgct caagcacaag cccaacagta
    18001 tcccgcagac tcccctctag acacagacac agactcaaac cccctccccc ctcctcgcac
    18061 acaaccgcaa gataacagcc gccctcgcac cagccctaga gtgctcgtgt ctagcctcag
    18121 ggtacaacgt cacgctcctc tcgctcatcg tcttcaagct catcgacgac tatgctgagg
    18181 cggcgaggtt tggatctaga tttagatctg gatctggggg tgcgggtgcg ggtgcagagg
    18241 aggacgaggg cgagggcgag ggcgagggcg agggcgaggc ggagggggtg agggtgagga
    18301 gggtgttggg ggagttgcat cgggtgcaga gggtggtgaa tgcggtgagt ggggggatga
    18361 agatgggtgg ggtgaggagg gagagagagg agagggggag gaggtcgcgg cgtgtgggga
    18421 gaggatgcgt ggagaggcgg ggtttgagaa ggtggtggag gcggtgggga gtgagatgag
    18481 ggggaggttg aaggggttgg cggggggatt aacggagagg ttgagggggt ttgatccggg
    18541 gagatgatag aggaggagac taagggggtt tgagggagag agttaaggcg tgggtttggg
    18601 aggaaaagtt gagcgttaga gcattttagt gtagcatttt gggcgttgga ttgggtctgt
    18661 atggatgtgt gtatttctgt gtgtatgcgg tatggcggtt tctcattgtc gttttcgatc
    18721 tcgttctcga tttcgatttt actcttgatc tcggtttcca tttctttctc gatctcggtt
    18781 tcgttctcga cgtcgtccca tttcgcccag tcgcacgtac gactagtatg aaaacctcaa
    18841 aacgaggagt aatcacaacg tgcttctccc tccacaccca ctgtatgtat gtaaccagca
    18901 gcccctcggc cacagcacca cacgtgagcc cccgtcccat caatgggaaa acaaaacacc
    18961 gctcggcgct ccgctcgctc gctccctccc tccctccctc acgggccctt ccaccgcacc
    19021 cgccgatccc aacccccatt ccccgaacaa acactcaaaa catgaccgac cgccggtccc
    19081 caccacgcac gctacttctc gccccgatca gcgcaccgcg ctacgcttgt cccgacgtca
    19141 gtccccgtgg aaagcaatgc acctacctga cctgtgaggt aagtgtaagc ctgtgtatcc
    19201 aacgtccgtt gctgtattcc ttccgctcac ccacgcgcga cacctcataa atacgcggca
    19261 ccacgccacg gtccgtatcc tccccctcaa ctcaactcaa ctcaactcat ctgctctttt
    19321 tccccttcct tcccatcttc ccatccatcc catctacacc accaccacca ccaaaatgac
    19381 aacgcacctc ccctaccgcc tcgacggcaa agttgcgctc gtaaccgggt ccggccgcgg
    19441 catcggcgcg gccatggcca cggagctcgg ccgtgccggc gcaaaggtcg tcgtcaacta
    19501 cgccaactcg gaagcctcgg cgctcaaggt cgtcgagacg atcaagagcc tgggctccga
    19561 cgccatcgcg ctcaaggccg acgtccgcga tgtctcgcag acggcgcgcc tcatggacga
    19621 ggcgattgcg cactatgggg gactggacat cgtgtgtagc aatgcggggg ttgtgagctt
    19681 tgggcatatt ggggaggtta cggaggtatg ttttttttgt tttgtttgtt ccgtatcatt
    19741 tagggatcgg aatctggatg tattgtacat atacgataga tgaaaggatc aaggaaggaa
    19801 gcaagttagt tttcttcaag atcccccagc taacgcgctc cccacaggaa gaattcgacc
    19861 gcgtcttcgc catcaacacg cgcgggcaat tcttcgtcgc gcgcgaagcc taccggcacc
    19921 tcaacgaggg cgggcgcatc atcctcatgt cgtccaacac ggccaaggac tacaccgtcc
    19981 cccgccactc gctgtactcg ggctccaagg gcgccatcga ctccttcgtg cgcgtcttct
    20041 ccaaggactg cggcgacaag aagatcaccg tcaacgccgt cgcgcccggc ggcaccgtca
    20101 cagacatgtt ccacgatgtc tccgagcact acatccccga tggcgcaaag tacaccgccg
    20161 aggagaggca gcagatggct gcgttcgcct ccccgctgca caggaacggg tacccgactg
    20221 atattgcgcg cgtggtggtg ttcatggcga gtgaggaggg gcagtgggtt aacgggaaga
    20281 tcatcacggt tgatggtggg gctgcgtaga tggtggttta aggtgggaaa attggttaga
    20341 ttgggataga gtacatatga tttatgaaaa cgctttcgaa ctatgctttc ggttttgctg
    20401 gactgttgct gcggtatatg tgcatgtgtg tagagctcta aggttttctt atcatctttc
    20461 ccacgtttgc ttaggggaag aattctactt taatggagtg gtgggtttct gtttttaaga
    20521 gctgtgcatt gaatttctgc ttagaggcca tttagagtgc aatctctccg atttttttct
    20581 ttttttttta gatattatgt attttctgca gagatgaaaa attaagtgtg gaataagggc
    20641 tgtttcttct ttgactatca tatattcaac atctccttac agccacaatc cttttgagct
    20701 tctatagaac cttttccatc gccccagtcg cgcctttgga gttgaagcct agattcagca
    20761 tactaggggg tagagatgcg cattcgatag tgtcgatcaa atgcgtatct ctcatactcg
    20821 acgcgcgcac atatcagcac cacccatcac ttcacctcac ctcacctccg cccttcaacc
    20881 caccactcat cctcattcgc ggacaaaccc cggcgagacc gacttccccc atccgcatct
    20941 agtattcacc cgacctgacc gacttcctaa acgacccact ccccagggag ctccgattat
    21001 cggagcctcg gccccttctt cgggttccga aagcggtaac caactgattg gcgtcaggtc
    21061 agtgcgccac cgagccccga gtgagacacc ttcgctcacg ccgaaacatt ctcgagcgtg
    21121 gatgagcgct gcgtatgaac ccagcgctat cgctgatggc cgcgaagaag atgtcctgcg
    21181 actttgatgt gtgacggcgg gtggcgatcg gatgccgttc gtagtcaacg cggaacgtag
    21241 gtacgtgtgg tacggaatcc gaaggtggac ttgcacgtca gggtgagagg tgatagtagt
    21301 tgtgggagga aggagggaag gagtttctgt tgtttgtatt gctagtagta ttgttctcgt
    21361 ctttgagaat tgagagttcg agattcggaa tacatacgtt ttgtcaagca acatgtcggc
    21421 tacaccatcg ttcgagggta cgtccgctca gctgtgatgc aatattcgca gcactgttcc
    21481 caaaacttca ccccatgtac ccacaaagca tacacaagca acccacctac ccgcaaccct
    21541 actaacccaa cccccatgca gacgtcctag gctgtcaagc cgccctcttc gaatgggtcg
    21601 aaagctacga tagcaaagac tgggaccgcc tcgccctgtg cgtcgcgccc accgtccgcg
    21661 tccgtccacc catgtctccc cttctcaccc caacccctaa caccctccag atcgactact
    21721 cctccttcct caaccgcatc tgggaagcca tgcccatcga cgagttcatc gccatggcct
    21781 ccaacccgca cgtcatcggc aaccccctgc tgaagacgca gcacttcgtc ggcgccacca
    21841 agtgggtcaa gaccagcgac acggagatca cagggtacca ccagatgcgc gtcgcgcacc
    21901 agaagtatgc ggataaagag atgaaggagg tcgcggtcaa gggccatgcg cacgggaaga
    21961 gcaccatttg gtacaagaag gtggagggcg tgtggaagtt tgccggtgtg gagcccgata
    22021 tcaggtggag tgagtatgat cacgataagg tgtttgagca tgggagggag gaggggattg
    22081 aggagccgtg agggggataa atagattagt atggggtgtt tatgtgaggt gggaaatcga
    22141 tatgagtgta tgtgtaaggg attttgcccg gcgatgcgat gtgatgtcgg gtgtgtgcgt
    22201 gacattgtga catggaacat cgaccttttc aatggcttcg tatggagctg accagattat
    22261 atttgagaga gttatatggc agatgtagcg caactcaatc atgaagaaag tttacaacag
    22321 cacacagaac atatataaac gggagtttgt gtactatcat cgtgagtatg taatcagaac
    22381 actgcagtag taattgataa cagcgtgaac atcacagatc cacagaaaga taaagtgcgg
    22441 aaattaatgc atgtcttcga gaaaggtaag ctttggtgtg tgagatttca cagctcagat
    22501 ggctttctct ctattgatga ctagatacag tatctagaag aaaaaaactg ttgggtaatt
    22561 aatctttgca gaaactattg ctgtgctttt gaactttata taatatctct atggaatcaa
    22621 gctgtgaaat ataacaaata ataagagagg actaatcata tcagtcataa gttctgaata
    22681 ttatatactt ggctgtaatc cgtgtactct ttatactttg atttcgtgta ctaattactt
    22741 ggactgcaat tgatagattt actttcaagc tataaatact tctatattcc aatagttaat
    22801 tatctactac tgttttgttt cgcttcctgg tgtaattcga tcacaccagc tcgtcaaccg
    22861 cgatagcgct ttacatcaaa attttattaa atagtatttt atttttctat ttcgatacat
    22921 ctgtatgtac aaacactact cggtattata ttattgattc gttttgagct tcttttgacg
    22981 agaaaagaat ttttacaaag ctaagtttgg agagacgtac aagaaaaaag atttcaactt
    23041 catcaacttt tcaaatttat tgctgccatt tcaacacaga aatcgtcttt tatctatcaa
    23101 acaagtgttt atttcacatt ctacactatt accgtttgaa atggtagatt gcgaaagcgg
    23161 aatagatgcc aggccacgaa atgctgccta gaaatagtaa tcattcacta gctaacggct
    23221 tcacaaaaca tattgataca caagtttcta gaagaaaaaa gcagcgtaaa ggtgtgaaag
    23281 aaacgagatg tgaatattca aaattatata cagctattcc aatgcagatt gtcaccatga
    23341 aattgtacga tagttgtatt agactaatct ctacctaggt tattgttgaa ggttagcaat
    23401 accttgttta caactgtggc tcgaggtcaa atttctcttt tagaaattgc acattttctc
    23461 aattcatcag ctacgtattc gttgatgcat caactttcac attgttcact gtaccactct
    23521 cttggactag ctgatgatcg gggcgctatg tcaaagaggc ttagctgcaa cgacctagtg
    23581 tcttccgagt ctcccgacca ccgacccatc catacttcca tcccacccac catctcgggg
    23641 gatagcaaca tgtgcgcgct caattaattg attgagcaca ttacaaatca acagaatatt
    23701 tgattcggga tggatgcctg ttgcaagcac agcaacctga cgacgcgtcg gtcccaacgg
    23761 ccagccgtca gcaaaatgcc tgcaaagtca tatttccctc accatctcac tcgaatcaac
    23821 cccaagtcaa cgttgtacaa aattcggcat tgaatttgcc aagagcttca caactatgtg
    23881 tgagaaccgt tgggatctca acagctgcaa ccataattcc gtctaatcag aggactccag
    23941 agcacatcgg ggatcccagt cgagtgtatt acaagtgatc aggtgcgcat ctagaccacc
    24001 tgtactccag tattcaatgc cgttatgaat gccgggttgg aatgctgcac aagatcatgc
    24061 gcaagcgata tactgccggc aggttaccga gggttatcat tgtctagaag tgtactgggc
    24121 tgatgcacgc cgtctgttta cattggagtt cgccctttga ctggaaacct cagcttgatc
    24181 tttctcgaag aacttacttt tcacctctct tcagagcgac ttcacacaca agaatcaatc
    24241 acggcaacta caaggacggc atgaacgcca tgtataaggg aagaataagt acaactgcct
    24301 aggaaacgaa tcaaccaagt ctatgtctaa gaatacatcc tgcaacaagg ccatggaggc
    24361 ttatgcgcct catcctgttt caagtctaag caagcttgta cgccttcttg ataatatcgg
    24421 caccctgtcg ccgttagcat ctttcacggg attatctata cgagaacaac ataccttctc
    24481 ggccacaccg taaacgttgg cggtaggacc tccggcaaca gccatgggga aggtgctgac
    24541 atcgacgaca cggaggccag tcacgccata cacattgtgc ttagcgtcga cgacaccgcc
    24601 caacttcaat ggcagcatag gtgcagagca gcactggtga gcgctggaaa cggaaagaga
    24661 ctcgcggagc gcggcggtgt aatcctcgtc gctctggatg tgggcaccga acggcgcaat
    24721 ctcagaagta cccatggaag ccatgtcagg cgcagacatg atctcgcgca gcttgcggag
    24781 cgtgccaacg aagacaggca gatcggcagg atcactggca gtgcggaagt ccagggtggg
    24841 ctcaacctta ggatcggtcg acttgatggt gacctttcca cggctgaagg gcttcaggac
    24901 agcaagcatg accgacgaga aagtgtcgaa ggctgccatc acgactggaa gctctgggtt
    24961 ctggaattgc ttgaggagaa tgtcacgctg ggccttgtat ccggcaatga cagtgcggtc
    25021 ttcgcctgga agaagagagg cagctgcgtc gcgcttggcg gcatctttca tgacggaggc
    25081 gctgacgccg accaagtcct tgaaggagaa agttccgaag gtggagccaa gggtccttac
    25141 cacggtgaaa gcactgggct taccggcgtc aaagagagca cgttgctcgg cagcgaatgt
    25201 ggcgttggca gcaagagatc cagcgttagg gaagatgggg ttggtgacta caaacgcgat
    25261 accagtcagt actacacaaa gacgctgtca aagatagagt cttacagttg tagggcacgt
    25321 tgagcgtggc atgatcctgc aagttcgatc caacaccagg gaggttggca acgacgggga
    25381 taccgagcga cttgagcacc ttctcgggtc caacaccaga gagctggagg acctgaggtg
    25441 tgtgcagagc gccggcagcg acgatgactt ccttggaaac gaaaacatcg gtcgagtttc
    25501 caccagcaac cggagcgtag cgtacaccga tggccttctt gttcttgaaa aggaccttct
    25561 ctacctggtt ctctgtgaga atgtggtagt tggtacggga cttgacgcgg tcgtaacggg
    25621 caacacgagc actgcaacga gtgttggtct tagggtccaa gacggtaggt acccagaaga
    25681 taccaatgtt ggatccagat tgggggtcct tagcgggctt gacgccaact gacttggcag
    25741 ccgaccacca cttgccagag gcggggtagt tgaagtttgc gtatccgtag ttgagagggc
    25801 cgcccttgcc tctaacggaa aggtcgtacg tgatgttgtt agcggcagca aatgctttgt
    25861 caggctcagt gaagttttca agctgtctcg attagtctct ggttcaaagg ttcgtaagat
    25921 taaacgaacc ttcttgaaga acgggaccat ttccttccac gaccatccgg ggtttccaag
    25981 ggactcccaa gcattgtagt ccgtagtagt agccctgaga gtctaattgt tagcctcaaa
    26041 tgatagtctt ttgagggagc tctaacggac gcacctgaga acgttcatgg cattgacggt
    26101 ggtaccaccg ccaaccacct taccaaccac aacgcgatct ttgcggttgt tcaaggcagt
    26161 gaggggttcg gtttccaagt taggccagag gtatggaaca gggttccagg caccgggaat
    26221 gttgattcca tcttccctct tgtcaaaggg gcctatctcg atgaccaaaa ccgagactgt
    26281 accacattag cacgattact tagtttcaaa tatccaatca aaacacttta cgaaccttta
    26341 gggtcttccg tgagtcggtc ggcaacagta aggccagcag ggccacctcc tacgataacg
    26401 aaatcgtact gattggcagc ggctgttcgt gcagaaaccg gagaagcaaa ctctgggagc
    26461 acaatggctt caacccatga gagtccggac aacacgagga gtgcagagag cttggccatc
    26521 gtatggtgga ttatgcgttg agagaagagc ggtgaacctg cataaaaacc attgggacga
    26581 accagacgca tccatatata ttgctatgca gcaccatcga gtgaatgcca ttgtgctgat
    26641 ttgatcgtgt cacttggcaa acaactctga tcgaaccatc ctgaacgtga catgtcggcc
    26701 gagtggcgca aagggggtgg tttgagattg ttcggatgtt ggctgagcca tcctaaaggt
    26761 gacacgatgg ccgagtggta cagagacgat gggtcgagat tgttcaggtg ttagatggta
    26821 atcctaaaag tgacataatg gccgagtggc gcagagagaa aggaggttgt ttgaaattat
    26881 tcagctgttg gttcaacgat catcaacgcg acgtagctga gtggcgcaga gagcatgatt
    26941 cgacattgtt caggtgttgg gtacacaata ttgaaagtga catgacggcc gagtggctag
    27001 agaggagatg gccccttgaa actgctcagc cgttggatga atgatcatga acgtgacatg
    27061 ctggctgagt ggcgcagaga gaatggtttg agcttgttca gctgttgggt tagtggcgca
    27121 ggccaatgcg tccgactgtc agaacaggcg ccgaaatttt attttgagca tgttggactg
    27181 tcagaggcat gctccggtga caggcatacg gttgttggtc agcgaccctt tcgggactga
    27241 cgcgagcacg tgcgacgcac gtggaaatgt cgcttctcca ccaatcgtgt gcctcggggc
    27301 atcggtgtcc gacttgatct gtgcgcatgt atactctccg catcccggtg cctagaccga
    27361 tatctcttta gaggataggc tagggaaagg ccaaccaaag gtttggtccc ccgggtcggc
    27421 ctccgctagg cgtccgaacg tgcctttgaa cgataatgga tgggctctgt gcataatgga
    27481 gcgatagtga acggtcattc cccgagctag tcacttctgt attcaatgcg cattactagt
    27541 tggaaagcta cgtagagtac aagagacgat ctgctccatt gttctttcat cccgtcatta
    27601 acatcacctg caccacgcct aatacgacaa ctctcagtgg tgcatgatga aggtcgttta
    27661 cttcagcaac gagtgccagt tcgacgagct ccccgtcctc ttccgggagc tgaatcagcg
    27721 aagcaagagc agacagcacc caatccttgc ccgtttcctt caagatgcct cgattgccat
    27781 tcgcgaagag actcgccagc tgccgaccga gctgaggcgt ttggtcccca ccttcgagac
    27841 cgtccttacc ttcctggact ttaccgagct gcgccgcggt cctctctctg gatctgttga
    27901 cggtcttctc ctttgcattg ccgagcttgg aactctcatc tcgtacgttt tagcaccaat
    27961 tgcatctttg aaaccatagg ctaataatcg tgtctgcaca ggtacttcga ggagaacccc
    28021 agtgccctcg agcagtatga ttccagcacc tgcttggctg gtctcggaat aggactgttg
    28081 gctgcaccgg ctttctcatt agccaagact gtgaccgata tcgccaccat tggagctgaa
    28141 gtcctgaggc aggcattccg cctcggagtc ctcgtcaacc aggtctccca gaacctccac
    28201 caggacgatt tccatgatga tgcgccattg gattcgtggg cctacgttgt ccccaacgtc
    28261 gttgccgaag aagttcagca acacctcaca gcaatccacg cgaaggagca aacccccgag
    28321 gctgcgaaga tcttcatcag cgcctacagt gctacttccg tgacaatcag cggtcccccg
    28381 ggacggttaa agaagttgtt caagtctgac gacttcttcc gcgacctgag gagcattgct
    28441 ctccccgttt actctggtct ctgccacgct gcccacatct acaccgagga gaacgtacga
    28501 caaattactt caaccccgtc attggcgaag atcaactctc gcttctctcc tcagtacgac
    28561 ctttactcta ccagcaccgg caagcctttc actgctacca gcgccactgg ccttttcgat
    28621 caaatcgttc acgagatcct cacccaggcg attcagtgga acaaggttgt cgatggcatt
    28681 gcccagcgcg agtcctacgg ctctgctcaa ttgcttgtgt tccagtcctc gcttccttca
    28741 ttggagcttt ccgctgcctt gaaggctgac tctgaggtgt cgaccgaaga cctcggtgct
    28801 tggctcaaca acaaatcctc tcctgctgtt gacgctggcc tgagcgatgg cggaaacaga
    28861 gaccctatca actccaagat cgccatcgtt ggtatgtcgt gcaggatgcc cggaggtgct
    28921 tccagcaccc agaagttctg ggaattgctc gagcaaggtc ttgatgtcca caggaagatc
    28981 cccgccgatc gtttcgacgt agacactcac ttcgacccca ctggcaagcg tttgaacacc
    29041 tcgtacactc catatggatg ctttatcgat gagcctggac tattcgacgc gcctttcttc
    29101 aacatgtcgc ctcgtgaagc cgctcaaacg gatcccatgc agcgtcttgg tctcgtaacg
    29161 gcttatgaag ctctcgagcg tgctggttac gttggaaacc gaactgccgc caccgatctg
    29221 caccgaactg gtaccttcta cggccaggct agtgacgatt accgtgaagt caactccgca
    29281 caggagatca gcacctactt tatccccggt ggatgccgag ctttcggacc cggaagaatc
    29341 aactacttct tcaagttctc tggccccagc tacaacatcg ataccgcttg ctcttccagt
    29401 ttggcgacga tacaaagtgc ttgtacggcg ctctgggcca acgagatcga tatggccgtg
    29461 gctggtggaa ccaacgtgtt gaccaactct gacgctttcg ctggtctggg taacggtcac
    29521 ttcttgtcca agactcccaa tgcttgcaag acctgggatg ctgaggctga tggatactgc
    29581 cgtaagtgat tcactctatc tgtgactgta tgatcttcat gtgattctaa ttttaaatag
    29641 gtgctgacgc tgttgcctcc atcgtcctga agcgtctcga agatgcccag aacgataacg
    29701 acaacatcct cggtgttatc ctctctgccg caaccaacca ctccgctgag gccatttcca
    29761 tcacccaccc ccacgctggt caccaggcct accttggaaa ccttgtctcc aaccgcgcag
    29821 ctatcaaccc tctcaacgtc ggtttcgttg agatgcacgg aactggtacc caggctggtg
    29881 acgctgagga aatccagtcc gtcaccaacg tcttcgctcc tttgaagaag aagcgagctt
    29941 cggccaaccc tctctacatt ggtgccgtca agtccaacgt tggtcacagc gaggctgctg
    30001 ctggtgtgac tgctctcgta aaggttctgc tcatgcttga gaagaacgcc atcccccctc
    30061 acgtcggtat caagggtacc ctgaacccca agttcaagga ccttgacaag cgcaatgtca
    30121 agattgctct tgagaagact gagtggcccc gtgaggctgg caagagccgt cttgctgttg
    30181 tgaacaactt cagtgctgcc ggcggtaaca cttgcatgat catcgaagat gccccggtta
    30241 aggctattgc cgagcccgat actcgtcctg tgcacacagt ggctatctcc gctaagggca
    30301 agcagtctct taagggtaac ctcgagaaca tgttggccta cttggaggca aaccccagcg
    30361 tttcgcttcc tgacctctcc tactcgacca ctgctcgtag ataccaccac aactaccgtg
    30421 tgactgccac tggctcttcg atcgagcaga tcaagcgcca gctctcctct gctttggctt
    30481 ccgccgactc tcacaagcct atccccgcta ccggtgctcc ttccgttgct ttcgctttca
    30541 ccggccaggg cgctacccac cgatggttca acttggagct gtaccaccaa tccgcctact
    30601 tccgatccca gatccagctt ctcgatggtt tggcacaggg tcaaggcttc ccttcgttca
    30661 tccctgttct ggatggcagc aacgtcggaa acaaggacct tcctcaatcc ccggtcatga
    30721 cccagctcgc actttgctgc acggagattg ccctggctaa gtactgggcg tcgcttggcg
    30781 tgaagcccga tgttgtcgtt ggccacagtc tcggtgaata cgctgctctg cacgtcgctg
    30841 gtgtcatctc tgcatctgag gccatcttcc tggtcggtaa gagggcagag atgctcgagg
    30901 ctcagtgcaa ggctggaagc cacaagatgt tggctgtccg cgcttctctc gagcagatcg
    30961 ccaagagcgt cgagggcaag aacacccctt acgaggtggc ctgcatcaac ggacccaagg
    31021 agactgtgct tagcggccct gtcgctgaca tcaacgcctt gattcctatc cttgaagctg
    31081 acagctacaa gtgcttcagc cttgaggttg catttgcctt ccactctgcc cagactgacc
    31141 ccattctgga cgagttcgag gcgatcgcca agagcggtgt tctgttccaa gctcccaccg
    31201 tccctgtcat ctctcctctt ctcaacaagg tcatcttcga cgacaagacc gtcaacggta
    31261 cctacctgcg ccgcagcacc cgcgagccag tcaacttctt ggctgctctg cagaccgcta
    31321 aggagattgg cacaatcgag gatgacaccg tcttcattga gattggtccc caccccgtct
    31381 ctattggttt cgtgaagtcc acgcttgctc cctccagcgc gactgtgccc tctctgcgca
    31441 gggacgagaa caacttctct accttggcaa ccagtcttgc agccctgcac acctcgggca
    31501 tttccgtcga ctggaacgag ttccacaacc cgttcgagaa gtcgttgact ctgcttgatc
    31561 ttcctaccta cgcctggaac gagaagaacc actggatcca gtacaacggt gactgggctc
    31621 ttactaaggg taacaccttc tacgaggccg agaaggccgc ccaggctgtc cagaggactc
    31681 ctgagctgcc atccagcgtt tccagcctta gcacttcggt ggtccagcgt atcatcgaag
    31741 agcgcttctc tggctctgcg ggaactgtca tcatgcagtc cgacatggct caccctgatt
    31801 tcagggctgc cgcttggggt cacaagatga acggatgtgg tgttgtcact tcggtaagtt
    31861 tccaatccct cattaaattt gtatgtaatc gtactaacaa aaactacagt ctatccatgc
    31921 tgatattgcg tacactttgg gagagtacct cctgaagaag accaatggca ccaaggacat
    31981 gaagatcaac atcgccaacc ttgaagtttt caagggtctc gttgccaacg ccaaccccga
    32041 tgtcgcccag cgcatccagg ttgagatctc cacgaccgac atcaacaccc gcactgctaa
    32101 catgatctgg tacaacgtcc actctaacgg tgcgagggct gaggagccat ttgccactgc
    32161 caacctctac tactcccctg cttctgactg gttgaactcc tggttgccca tgacccactt
    32221 gatccagtct cgcatcagcc agctcgagga gttggttagc agcggtggtg ccaaccggtt
    32281 caaccgcagc atggcctaca ccctgtttgc caacaacttg gtcgactacc acgacaagta
    32341 caggggtatg acctccgtcg ttctgaacga cctcgaggcc ttcgccgatg tcaccttgac
    32401 caccgagaag ggtggcacat ggactgttcc tccctacttc atcgacagcg tcgcccacat
    32461 tgctggtttc atctgcaacg tgactgagtc gatggagccc aagagcaact tctgcgtcac
    32521 tcctggatgg gagggtatgc gcttcgcgaa gcccctcgtg gctggtgcca agtaccgttc
    32581 ctacgtcaag atgatcccca ctcctgagga caacaccacc ttcctcggtg atgttttcat
    32641 catgcagaac gacgagatca tcggtatggt caacggaatc aagttccaca agtacccccg
    32701 tatcctgctc agccgcttct tctccgcccc cgatgactct aaggcacccc cggtcgcttc
    32761 ctccgctccc gtcgctgctc ctgcccccaa ggctgcaccg gcccccaagc ccgctgctcc
    32821 taagcccgcc cccgtcgttg aggttcccgt cgatctcctc actcctgcta cctccatgtc
    32881 atctgcatct tcggaagcgg atgcggaaga gaagccggct gctgaggcgc ccaaggcggc
    32941 caaccccgac agcatcagtg cgaaggctct tgccatcatc gccaaggagt ctgagctcga
    33001 ccccgaggac ctcacagacg atgcgcactt tgccagtctg ggtgtcgact ccctgatgag
    33061 tttggtcatt gccgagacct ttcgcgagaa gctcggcgtg gtcgttagcg gaagtctgtt
    33121 tcttgagtac ccgactattg gagatctgcg cgcttggttg gaagagtacc acggctgagg
    33181 ctgaagcact tgttacatat ttgaggttca acaccttgtt aaaattgtac tggttgggtt
    33241 ggcttcataa tttgggagtt gtcggatttc cttgacatgt tataaatatt tccttgcatg
    33301 taactccata gatgacataa tgaaaaagta aaatttaagt ccagtcccta taaattgctt
    33361 gatcaatgag ctctcaaatg ctcatgacag tgaaagtgtt catgtcgtaa tgtttgtgat
    33421 tgaaacaccg cataaactcg aggctacacg taacacgttt ctccgagaaa caccacgccg
    33481 cgtaacctag atcaccccac cattttgttc ggttcccggg attcgggatt atagtacgca
    33541 tggatcagta catataagtc ggaccaacgc ccatctgctt gtactcaaga atcctccgta
    33601 acccaccctc ccactcgtcc tcctcgaaca cctcaccatg gccgcacaga acggataccc
    33661 cgcccctccg ctcaacaaca aggatggaaa gctcctctgc ctcaccatct gcggataccg
    33721 cgcaaaaggg atgacagagg aagcatacat gcaccacatg accaaagttt ctggcccaat
    33781 gaccaaagga ctcatggtca aatatggcgt cgtgcgatgg accatggtta gacggcccag
    33841 agaaacctcg attacgagaa actaatgttt ttgtagcttc acaacacgag cgaaactcgc
    33901 gatctcatgc gccggctctt cgatgcccac tttgtcaact tggccgactt cgactgcttc
    33961 agccaggtgt acttcaaaag cgtagaggac taccagcgca tgcgggaaga cgctgcatac
    34021 aagaacatga tttcaggcga tcacgtcaac tttgcagaca cccagcgaag ctcgatgaca
    34081 atcggctggg tcacggattt catcgcgcac ggcaaactgg tcgaaggcga gagcgctgaa
    34141 accagcgtgg cgagcaaatc tagcaccgct caggtcgcag ccattgtcat gggctcattc
    34201 ctctccggta agctactgcc catatctact tattttcgac acatctaacg cgcctcagga
    34261 tccatgatgt cgctcgccgt catggccgtc cccgtcttcc tcgacacaac gcccacgtct
    34321 cccctgctct tccacgagtg ggcacgcatg taccactacg gccaccaggt gctcccgggc
    34381 atggcgatcg gcaccttttc cctctacaca tacgcgtgtt tgcagaagcg acgcgccaag
    34441 cagcccgcgg cgtcgtggcg tctgcttgct cttgcgggac tcgtcaccgt gagcatcatt
    34501 ccgttcactc tgcttgtcat ggtacctacc aacgaccggc tgtttgcgtt agaggcggcg
    34561 acggcgacac tgcgtgctgg gggaggctgc ggccaccgcg gcgggcgtca tgggtatcac
    34621 ggaggcgaag gctttggtcg tgaagtgggc ggcgatgcat gcgacgagat cgactttccc
    34681 tctgattggt gctgttcttg gtgcgattgg gacattctgg cagtaatggc ggggagctgt
    34741 gtgtactaaa attgagaagg gggtgggtga gggagtagat gggggtgaag accaattgga
    34801 aactatgtta gatggatttt gtgtcttggg gttattacag gagtttattt tcaccagtca
    34861 tgggtgttgc ttcagagtga gtacaccaca agtataattc gaaaggatct tagattttga
    34921 acatggtaaa ctttacttct actagaaagc gcgttcaaaa atttagaagt tgcaacctat
    34981 tactgtacat aaggtaaaca ggcccatagg ttgagtctct agcaagcacg tatattattt
    35041 ctaaaacctc gcagccataa acctacttca tctcaacagc ctcattgcca cacgcgtatc
    35101 atcgcaactt ccatctcaca cgtgacatgg atggcacgtg aacctccaat ctagacatct
    35161 gacttcacac aaattccatg catccaagcc tgtaagaaaa atcaaactat tggccaatga
    35221 gagcacagga tatttcggtc tccgatcttc gcaccgagat ctgtaagaat cggggctcgc
    35281 ttaattaacg cagatcagca ttatgacccg acatcgtaga tccagagtac tgacaaatag
    35341 gagaattacg ctcgtcccgc cccgaagtgc cccaccccga cccgactttc gccaccttcc
    35401 cgagaaaagt tgccccacta gccgcctcct gtctagatta cctcatcccc cctcctgaat
    35461 cgtgtgggct ttcgcactgc ccctatggcg tacttgtgaa agggggacgc tgggcagaac
    35521 atgacatgtt ttgttgaact tgtcatcttt cacaggatac cccacgtcgt ggtgcgtagg
    35581 acttcaggag gacggtttgg gcagcggggc tggagtccgg aatgactgtg ctgcgaagtg
    35641 acggatgagt tttatcagga ggggtgttcg ttcgagcgga ctgctacgta gtttgcattc
    35701 tggtgtttag agaatacacg atgagttact ctttgattgc gtccgcgctg cgcttcgtga
    35761 tggatcatgc tgtccttagc atcgttttct cgcttttcgc cttcgcctat ttccgcttga
    35821 acacggcctc tggggagaat gcaaagaagg aggctgaagt ggaaaatgga gacgcggaag
    35881 tccaggggaa aacttggcct cagttatcag tctttgagca cgtcgagctg gggctcagga
    35941 agaaccctca cgagccagct gtcatctgcc tgacggagca gtcgcgcagc gttcacgaat
    36001 tggtcgccct atctgcggaa aaggacatcc agcgcgacaa catcacacgc agcctctggt
    36061 gcaagaccga cagtcctttg gcatcgcctc ccagcacgcc cacccgcgag atcaacaatg
    36121 tagccttcac cctaacatac gaacaactcc accgcaacgg tctccaactc gccaagggcc
    36181 tcctagccat cggtgtaaaa cccaatacca gaatggtgat gctcatcccc aacggcgccg
    36241 aatacgccat cctcctgtgg gcctgcatct tactgcgcat cacatacgtg aacatggacc
    36301 ccagctccct cgacatcgca ggctacacgg cgctcaaaca caccctgcaa gtcatcaagc
    36361 cccagctcgt cgtcgcgccc gacgcctcaa gcggcaaagc cctcgacgtc gccatgtccg
    36421 agctgggcct cccgcgcccc gtccgcgtct gcctgtccaa ccccaatgca gactggaaga
    36481 cgctcgtttc ggtcgcctcg tctgcagacg cgcagggtgc ggttgatgac gcagcgctgg
    36541 tgtcagacgc ccggcacgac gatccgagtc gcatcaattc gatcatgttc acctccggca
    36601 cgtctggcat gccgaaggga tgtcctcaga cggtggccgc gatctcgcat gcgttgcact
    36661 cgcagacgtg gctgattgat tcggactcgg gagccgcgaa gtgcgctttg atgcagccgc
    36721 ataattcgag ggggattgcg ccggcgcaga cgctgcagac gtggagggcg ggaggggcat
    36781 tggtgctcac ggggcagacg ttcaggtatg ttatttgcat gatttcgatt ttacaactcc
    36841 ccttcttttc tatgtatccc atagactatc aagcctcgca agaacagaat gagtaagaga
    36901 aaagaacatg ctaacacgcc cccagcgtca acgacgccat aaacgccatc tcccacctct
    36961 ccgcctcctt cctcgtcctc acgcccccca tggtcaacga attcgccacc gccctcgccg
    37021 cctccccctc gacatctcct gcgtcaagcg tatccaaatc ggcggcgacg ctgtgacaaa
    37081 gcaatgcctc gtgaaatgcg cgtcgctctt tcccaaagcc caagtgtgcg tcaaccacgg
    37141 aatgaccgag ggccccggcg tcttctcgtg gcccttcctc gagacccccg ttgaatttat
    37201 cccgttcgtc ggcgggcaga tttgccccgt tggggtggtc gccgcggggg cgacgatcag
    37261 gttgtcgtcg acggcgaggc agggggttgc ggtgaagagg gggagctcgg ggagttgcat
    37321 attctgtgcc cgagcattat tagtcagtat acggagggga ggtcggcgga gcagttttat
    37381 gaggatggaa aagggaggtg gtttaatacg ggggatatgg cgatgatgga taggcagggg
    37441 ttggtgttta tattggggag gaagaaggat atgattcaga gggggcgtga cgattgcgcc
    37501 ggcggtgatt gagagctgtg ttgctgcttt caccgagtgc caggtacgtt gtggatattt
    37561 cccttgattt tgattcttcg tcttagctaa cgtgtggttt aggctgttgt ggtgccagta
    37621 ccgcatccgg ttctgggtgc tgaaccatat gcggttgtcg actctttcga caactcgagc
    37681 gcagaacagg tcaagcagca catccgtgcg gagcttggaa aggattatgc acttggagaa
    37741 gttgtgtcct tgaaacagct ggggttctca gagttccccg ttaatgcgac gcacaagatc
    37801 atcaaatctg atgtgcaaga cgctgtactg aagtatctgc gacggactgc gacaaaaacg
    37861 atctaaggtt aagcacagtg aagatatgtt ctggctcggg attttaaaga tatggtgtaa
    37921 catagatttt cttttgttgt gatcatggta tcttctggtt gttactaaat tgtggtggtg
    37981 ggctgatgaa cctgcatcaa cgctcaaggt agtttcactt ttcttattgt ctacgatctg
    38041 aatcgcaata agccagcgtc accctcacac caccatgtgg catgatcgaa cgtgatacgc
    38101 ctgtccttct acatagtgaa ccacgtatgt cggactctcg ggttccgata ttgtacattg
    38161 ttctccggcg cttattggaa gctgcagctg ccggtttccg tgggggagaa ataaaaacca
    38221 gcatatgaat gtgtgagatt tctcagaata acgaattaac gagacacgaa atcaattact
    38281 accatggcga ctgaggcaat cagaatttct ccttcccacg ttgggctcat ccaggccaac
    38341 accgagatta cgccggatgc catcaaggag tgcaacaggc tgctccagaa gaaccacgag
    38401 gaatggcaca tgtttttccg cgacacagcg ggccacaacc acatcgtcca cagccttctc
    38461 accgtcctgt ctctgggcgg aacccccgag gagctcgccg cccgctacga tgacggaacc
    38521 cccatccagc gcgtcatgcc ctctgtcgac gccgaactcc tctcccagct tcgcaacaag
    38581 gacgaccccg aggccctgct caagtccctc gtcggccagg tccaccagta ccacacctac
    38641 ctcgagttct tcaagggcga gatcgacgcc aagggctgga aagagtgcat cctccagtac
    38701 gtgctagcgc gcacgcccgt agccgacctc atccttgccc gcatgtacga gggcgcctac
    38761 caccccatca tccatctcgg cctgggcgtc gaattccagt ccccggccat cgtcgcagag
    38821 gccctcgcgc aggccgccgc ccacgacgat gcaaacatca gcaagctgtt ccagagcgca
    38881 gaggccgagg ccagcatcct gtacccctcc atcaagcccg agtccatgat cgacctcatc
    38941 caccaggtcc gcgccaacga caccatccgc aatgcccccg tctggaccga cttcggcttc
    39001 aagatgcgca acggcatcgt cggccgcgcc ctcgaagaca tgtccagcct cgcagcccgc
    39061 ttccgcatcc agatcgatga ggaggacctc aagcgccgca ccaccgagat gatcagcacg
    39121 tgcgcgtact ttgcgggcgc cgcccaggac agagcccagg tcacgcgcaa gacgaagatc
    39181 gacttcttct acatgcactg tgtcacgagc agcatcttct tcaccgtctt caacaagcag
    39241 gactggatcc cgctcgcgga ccgcgtgcgc ctggccgagt ggaaagcccg gctcgacctc
    39301 gcgtggtacg ccgtctccgg gtgcgccgcg ctcgacacca ccgccatcac cgagtacgcg
    39361 aaccccgaga gcgacgggct gtcgtgggac gacctgtttt cgctggtgat caaggagcac
    39421 gacgacgggc acgcggccaa gttcatccgg gcgctgaaga acgggcagga cgaggcgaaa
    39481 gagtacgagg aagggcagta tgcagagtat ttccccatga agggcgacat gtggttgaag
    39541 ctggcgagga tgtgccagga tacgacaaag gacttgccga cggatttgaa gtgggtgccg
    39601 tttacggggt tcccgcagcc gtggaagagg cctgatttga ttgcgacggc gccgtagggg
    39661 tgatgtgatg tttgtgcata cttttcttga cttgatggtt agatttaaaa tggagtatat
    39721 ttatggtttc ttgatgaaca gtgcttcgga tgtatacaca tgctgtcgtg ctgtgaatac
    39781 tgcccaggtg tgcttggggt agagatgtgc gcgggtgcgg tggggagtag aacgcggata
    39841 caaagtgttg atcagtcttc agctacacgc agataagcct acagaatatc acgatgaata
    39901 gaaatcacag atgataagga gctcaatggc ctgagtagaa ttagtgcgtg cttgctctta
    39961 tatgataaac acctttctcc aatcgatcca cccgtcaata ggtgacagtg aaaaggaaga
    40021 gaaaaaaacc actgctgatt cacttctgct gaaatggatg gtaggcagca gttgaagaat
    40081 catcaaagcc aaccggacaa aatacaccgt actgcaagtt cacttacatc agcaccttca
    40141 aaggtctcaa tcaatgcaat tgaaataata tgctattcga tttcgtaaag ggtaataaca
    40201 gttgatgtta caaacaagcc gtctaagtca ttcatctaac caccacctac ctaagcaggc
    40261 ccagtacccg acggcagata cgggtgcgac cacgggaaga aatgtctaat caatcccatc
    40321 aaaatgcaca tcggagtccc cgaagggaac ttcgcgcccg tccccctctt cgcattcaca
    40381 acaccaacgt tcctgccctc atagcggccc tcagggtcct gagccgcctc aatcataccc
    40441 gcagaaagat ccaggtagct gatgaagctc tcctcctcgt cgagcgtcaa gcggtgaccc
    40501 cgcgagacgt cgggcgagag gccagcaggc ttgatgaaga tgcacgacag ccatgaggac
    40561 tcagcgcgca tgatcttctc ggcgacgcgc aggtcctcgt acacgtgcga agcggccgcc
    40621 agcatgatgg ggcggaacca cccgggcatg tggcggctga ggtagtcgtc gatggtggcg
    40681 gagctgagca ggaccaggga cgggagcttg aggccgggtt gggccttggc cttgatgttc
    40741 ttgagggcgc cgatgacggc gatggcgctg tcctgcaggc gggtgtgtgc attagcttgg
    40801 gtcagtgtct tggggaggga gagggggaaa tggaagggac ttgggtgcag tcttacctgg
    40861 ctgacgcggc atcccgggac gttgtcgttg gtggtggcta ccatgaagat ggcctgggtg
    40921 tccttgacgc aggattcgat gagctcggca tcgttgatgc tgccggcgaa gacggtgacc
    40981 tgcttgttgt cgatgacctc tgggaggagc ttgtgcagct ttgcgacgtt gcggcagtag
    41041 gcgttgatct tgttctcggg cgactggagc aggttctgga tgagggcagt gccacagttg
    41101 cccgtggatc caaggacggc gtaggtaggc atggtgttga actatactga ggagccggaa
    41161 agtgcagttt gaaacatggc tcccgtctgc gttgcgttgc ttttcatttg gctcgagaag
    41221 gtcatgaaat tggtcgtcca cggactttgc agtcaccaaa gtcaagacag tggcagcgac
    41281 ggtccagaaa gcccgcttga ccccacatga cctgagcaga gcaaggtcac ccagagctca
    41341 accgtcgtca gccagtgttg agcgggtggg ccccacgcgg ggcgatggcg atggggcgtc
    41401 acccaggcag gcgcccccac gcagctagtc agcaagggag gtgcggcgct gggtcctact
    41461 ggggcggggc aggtgcacgg gatcgacgag gcaagcgcgc ccggtcgcgt tctcggggcg
    41521 gaaggcgcga ggacaggggt cgggtcggag gcggggttaa gggcgggtgc agggccgatg
    41581 tcatgttttg tcacactgac acgggcttgt cactttgacc gggggcgcag gcgggccacc
    41641 agcgtcggtt ccaagcacaa cagcgagacg tgacacggga aggcggcttg acgccgctaa
    41701 ccccgctgca tccgcactaa ttccgaaacg gaatacacgc aatcaaagaa gacgccctgg
    41761 tctcgtacgc tcgccgtgcc tctttttctt tgagcgagcc ccactctgct ggctgctctc
    41821 aacctacttc tctagctcca ctcctgcctc tcagcttgta tttccacacc actttcttct
    41881 ctgcaagatc atatctggtc agacaattcc tcacaccact gctcacatca cttgtcacat
    41941 cgattctttc actcctcaca tcactcctcc acaccaccct tcacatcacc cctcagccat
    42001 gggtttcctc tacagccagt tcttcaagac gcccccgtac cccaagggca actttgccgg
    42061 caagaccatc atcatcactg gcagcaacac cggtctcggc aaggaggcag ctcgccatta
    42121 tgcccgtcta ggcgccggca agctcatcct cgctgtccgc accgtcagca agggagaggt
    42181 cgccaaggaa gagatcatca gcagcaccgg caacaagaat gtcttcgtgt ggaagctcga
    42241 catgagcgac tacgccagcg tccaggcctt cgcaaagcgt gccgagacgg agctcgagcg
    42301 cgtcgacatc ttcagcgcca atgccggtgt cgttcgctcc gactaccacg agctcaacgg
    42361 ccacgaggag ggcatcgccg tcaacgtcat ctccaccacc ctcctcctcg ccaacatgat
    42421 gcccaagatg atcgagaccg ccaagaaatt cggcgtccgt cccaccttct ccatcgtcgg
    42481 ctccgccgcc tacgagcaca ccaccttccc ccagcgcgac gccccagacg gccagatcct
    42541 caacaccgtc tccgacaagg ccaccgcaga aaagtactgg gaccagcagt accccgtttc
    42601 caagctcatc atcctgcacg tcacccgcgc catcgccgct caccacccgg ccagcgagtt
    42661 ccccgtcacc atcaacatct tgaaccccgg cctgtgctgg tccgagctcg cccgtgacac
    42721 cgacggctgg ggcttctacc tcttcaggct ggctgttgcg cgcacgaccg aggtcggtgg
    42781 ccgcaccgtg tggcacggtg gccaggccgg cgtcgagacc cacggcaagt acctgagcga
    42841 ctgcgtggtt gaggagccct ccaagttggt gacggatgcg aagggtcagg aggaccagga
    42901 gcgcgttgcc gccgaggtgc tcaaggctat cgaggctatc cagccgggtg tgtccaagaa
    42961 gttccagacg tcttgatttt cctttttctc cacggtcatg atgtttgttt gagtatgggg
    43021 atgggtcggg tcaattctct ttcttcttgg gtttacatgg ttttcggggg ctttatatac
    43081 atcatggggg acttctcatg gggacttaat gaatacatga aatttcaaat tttgcttctc
    43141 aaaacatgtt gtttcgtttt cgtattaccc tggtgcacat gggctctcgg gcccgggaca
    43201 aagaaactca tgtgaacctt ccatgcctgg gtaacatatg ctaaactcca gcacgacgct
    43261 gtccaaccat ggtacctctg tatgtattgt atgtcacgca acctgaaaac ttatccaatt
    43321 agactacatg gaccatgcct caggcacagc gcgctagcca cgtatagcat tcacatgcgg
    43381 atcggcaggc acgcagcggt cacaacggga gaaatcgcag gaacatttcg gttcatcgaa
    43441 gaccaaagca agccatggcc tcaatagata cagcatgaat tatttaagtc ttagaagagg
    43501 tgcaggttcg tgacttcgtg acgcgttttt ttccatcccc ggcgtgttgc ttatgtatgg
    43561 tcacgaccaa tcgccgtcca gcaggtcctc gacgcgcttc ccctccctca tcgcccccgc
    43621 cacctcgtcc accgtccacg gcacaaacgt gtggcccgcg ggaaagttcg tgttgttgaa
    43681 ttcggcgccg ctgacaaggt gcgcaaatgc ctccccgtac ttctcgtacg cgtacgcttc
    43741 cgggtcgtgg ctgaagatcc acttcgggaa gcgcgttcgc acccgccacg gttccttcca
    43801 gatggcgtcc cagtccgtgg ccgtcttgag ctgcgcgttg acgaacgcca tcttttgcgc
    43861 gcagctgacg cgctcgtagc ggaggaggtt gtatatcttg gtgccagttg gggccccgct
    43921 cttgcccgct agctggaggc aggctgcgag cgtgacggcg tcctcgaggg cttgcgtcgc
    43981 gccgttgcca gacgtgggcg tgaagctgtg cgcgctgtcc ccgacctgca ccacccggcc
    44041 cccctgggac gcccagtcgc gcttgagatc tctccagagc aacggccagt ggacgacgtc
    44101 gtgggggcag gttcgcacaa gagctagcat ggctgggtcc cacccgggta ctttgagtag
    44161 ctcgttcacg atagtctcgg gattggtatc cggctcccac gtctccgtcg cctcgccttg
    44221 cgcgtcgagc ggcgtgaatc cccacgagac gatgtcgtcc gagatgaaaa cacccatgta
    44281 cataccgggg cccagccagt actcccagac gggggcttgt tgccccaccg ctctcgtacc
    44341 acaggatctt tcatggccac ttccttggag taggcagtac ggtaaatcga catgccgctg
    44401 gacttgggcg gcgccgcatg gcggccgtgg atgagcactt cagatttgga tttcaagccg
    44461 tcagcagcaa cgacaatgtc cgccagacgt accctaagtt cgatcagatc agttgttggc
    44521 caggattatt ctaggcaggc tagtatacat actcgtcgtc ttgaagcacg actccacctt
    44581 tgccttggcg ttcatcttcg aaatagctac gtaccgtctt tccgtactcg atggacatgc
    44641 caagccgcgc gacctgtcgg aggagcattc gatagaacgt gcttcggatc tgggcaggtg
    44701 ccacaaacgg gcggtggccc ttttcttcgc gctcttgtcg atgctcggcg tcgttatatg
    44761 agggtaccgt ggggccgtag acgtgctcgc ctcgatgcgt ctcgtagctc acaaccgcgt
    44821 tgacttgctc ggcatccatg tcacgttgca tggcaggcca atgcctcacc accgacacgg
    44881 ccgacggtag cataacgatg atatctcctg aatagacggg cccatcgttg cgttccaaga
    44941 ttcccaagac gttgtgtccc ttacgccaac actccagcgc cgtggtgagc ccacccatgc
    45001 cagcccccac gatcaagaca tcgagaccgg tacttggctg cctctctggc aggtcgttgc
    45061 tgttagaagt cggcagccat ttttctacat cgaattcgtg tttatctccg actgcgttga
    45121 tggagattgc gtggtgcacc attgggggcg tatggttgag cttggttgcc tcaattgctt
    45181 ggagcgcgcg gaatgacttt acatcctttc agtcatttta cgtgggacga gcccgcgtgg
    45241 acggcgatta ccggatcccg gagaagtcat aatttggcgt cggtccgacg atgagtgact
    45301 ggtcgccagc tatgtccgat cgaccatgtt ttattggcgt gacactcgtg ttgtcttcgt
    45361 cgggacaggc catctcctct cttcaccaaa caccactctc tcgagtcagc ttcaacatgg
    45421 ctccacacgc agagcccgag gtcgttaaca agggaaacta tgaggacaag cacaagggtg
    45481 gctacaagca gatcaacaag gccctgaaca tctgcgcctt cgaagactac ctcgacacgc
    45541 agctctcccg cctcccttcc atcccagacg tcgaggtcct cagcccacgc tgcattcgta
    45601 ttctaggcca gaacgccggg aaattcaccc tccagggcac aaacacttac ctcatcggca
    45661 cgggccccga gcgcatgctc ctggatacga gccagggcca caaggaatgg gcagacctga
    45721 tcgccgccac gctcgcagac ctcaacgtct ccctctccca cgtcttcctc acacactggc
    45781 acggcgacca caccggcggc gtcccagacc tcctccgcat gtacccgcac ctcgagaagt
    45841 ccatctacaa aaacatgcca agcgacaccc aacaggcggt ccccgacggc agtgtcttca
    45901 aagtcgaggg cgcaaccctc cgcgcggtgc acgccccggg ccacgccgag gaccacacgt
    45961 gcttcgtcct cgaagaggac aacgccatgt tcacgggcga caacatccta ggccacggga
    46021 cggctgccgt cgagcagctc agcatctggc tggactcgct gcggctgatg caatcgcacg
    46081 ggtgcaagat cgggtaccct gcgcacggtg tcgtggtgcc gaacctgaac cgcaagatcg
    46141 acctcgagct caaggcgaag acgaggcgcg agacgcaggt gctggctgcg ctggcggggg
    46201 ttcggacccc ggggagcaag gcgagtgtca cggtcgggga gctggtcacg ctgatgcacg
    46261 gcgatgatct ggatccggag gtcaggaaga tggctatcga gccgatgata ggggaggtgc
    46321 tgaacaagct tgcggaggat gggaaggtgg cgtttcagat tcggcagcgg gagaagaggt
    46381 ggtactccat ctcgtgaggg ggctggtggg gggatttttt tgggggtggg ggaatgtgct
    46441 ggactggact gaactggact ggactgggct tggatacata cacacatgcc gagatggcta
    46501 cctacttact tacctactta cttacttgct tgccgaacga attatctact ctacctacta
    46561 cgttacctag ggctctacct ggcgttaaat tgaaataagc ttttttcctc ctcagtttaa
    46621 caatcttata cgcattttgc ccggtcgatg gattccacaa cgcccgcacg cacgtaacct
    46681 cccattcttc catcctcgct tccttctttc tttcctcccc acccacctgc tactcgcgta
    46741 cccggcaccc acgtaagacc tacgggtaga tgcgagaagc caaaatccac caccgctagt
    46801 cttcggggca tatccctcgg cgtacgtaca ctgctcggag tccccgagca ccgaggcgtg
    46861 cccccgcgta cggcggcatg ctgcatcgta cggtgtatac ttgaccaccc tggggtatag
    46921 gagagaactg caacgccgtg gagtgctagg gtggaaggac ggtgtctgac acttagacgg
    46981 ggtggttccc cggtttgttc ttcgctctac tgatagtttg gtttttttga cttttgattt
    47041 ttgcgaacgg tttggagtgc tgcaaactaa gtgttgttgc tgcgaactta tacgtacgaa
    47101 catttctaga gagagaggta tatataggac gaaagggagg agaagaaagg aaagaaagga
    47161 aagaagtgaa aggaaagaca agacaagaaa agaaaatggc gttcggaacc ctctacacgc
    47221 gtaacgtacg tcgcaccacc ccttctcccc agcttccctc ctccctcctg ccctcccctc
    47281 cccttaacca cccaaatacc caaacaaaca accgaacata caactcaaat tcacacacca
    47341 acagcccaac ccgcgctcct tcggcatcat cgccgtcgcg aaattactgg acatcgacct
    47401 cgcggtgcgg tatctcgacc gcgagaacgc agaagatgag gcgctgctgt acaagttgaa
    47461 ccctctgcga caggtgccga ttttcgtggg agaggatggc ttcgtgctga cggagtgcgt
    47521 tgctattttg ctgtatggta cgtgattgat tacctcttca cccgcatctc gctccctgca
    47581 aatctcacat acacattcac acgcacgtct atacatacat acctctgttc acaagcacgt
    47641 atgtatatct actttctaac cccacgcagt cgcctcccag aaaccctcca ccccctccta
    47701 ggctccaccc caaagcaaac cgcgcaaatc caaaaatggc tctccttcgc caacagcgac
    47761 ctcctcccct ccatcggcgg catcatcctg cccctcctcc gcctgcacgt cgccgtgcaa
    47821 aaggacacgc aggactgcct gcgcgcgctg cacgccgacc tcgcgctgct ccagtcccac
    47881 ctcgagggga gcaagtacct cgtgggcgac gaggtcacgg tcgcggacta cttcgcggcg
    47941 ggcacgatgg tgtttggcgt catggtcatg catgcgttga ttagggagga gtatccgagg
    48001 gtactggagt ggttctttga ggtccatggg agggaggtgt ttaagggggt ggtgggggag
    48061 gtgcatttgt tgggggtgcc gtatccgaag ttggaagata ggaaggtgga aggggtgggg
    48121 gctgaggtgg tggagcctta gggtggggag atggaggtgt gatttcctag atgcatggat
    48181 tgatgctggg tttggcctcg tgcgaggatg tgatacagtt ctaattgact attctaagac
    48241 aggcgcaatt ttttgtcttt gcatctcgtg agtacatttt ggtggagcgt gccttggtcg
    48301 gtggtgttca tgtgttggtg aaccaagcta accaaagccc cccgaaaccg cctccccaaa
    48361 ccaacaaccc cctcttccac accggcgctc aatagtctag cgccagcggc acagtccccg
    48421 ccccgtctgc atagcgacgg cacagtccgc tcagtcagcg cccagcccgg gcccctgctc
    48481 ggcaaaagcg gggtgtagat ccgcgggcga gacgcccccg aacccgctag tcactccccc
    48541 tccgatctcc cgcgtcatgc tccagcaaat ctgacacccc ttcgcgctcc gaccttcgtc
    48601 cacgtccaaa acatgaccag gcccaccgcg ccccgtcacc aaatgtcgcg cccagttcca
    48661 aagcagaaag ccccagttcc aagccccatg cccgatgttc cgggcggcgg tccttaatgc
    48721 ctaaagccgc gggcgctacg ctcgtcctaa gcccgacgtg gagtttgcgg cggccttgtc
    48781 tgcggttctt tgtaagggaa ggggagggga ggtaagaaag aagacggatg acggacgggg
    48841 cgggtctggc atgcatgcga ggtgccaagg ggagcgaaag cgaagctcag ctggagggcc
    48901 aacgcgcttg gttcccgata taaaccgcgg cattcctcca aggtggttgc tcattccccg
    48961 agtcccctaa cccaaacgcc acagtcagat cagaaaaaca tgagctcgca aactctcttc
    49021 gttaccggtg ggaccggata catcggtgct gctttgatcg aaatcgctat cgcgaaggga
    49081 tacaaggtat gttggtagct ttcatttcgt ctcatcagac ttcagtgttc tgtcccatcc
    49141 tgtcctatca ttcaccccgc ttcctccacc ccaagccaag ctttccccca aacagcctac
    49201 cattcacccc acctccacca cccctaggcc aagatctcca cccacctcac ttccacccat
    49261 acttacccac ccaggtcaac gccctctccc gcaacgaatc cggcgacgcc aaactcagcg
    49321 ccctaggcgc aacccccatc cgcggcgacc tgacctcgac cgacgtcctc acagcgcaag
    49381 cctccgcctc ggacgcagtc atcaacctcg cctcagcata cgtcttcggc caaggcaaat
    49441 acgaagacgc cctccccatc gacaatgccg ccgtcgacgc cctcgccgcc ggcctcgtcg
    49501 gcaccaacaa agccctcatc accacctcgg gcacgctctc cgcccaagcc gaccccaacg
    49561 gcggcgaaac agacgagacg gcgcccccgg agccctccca cctcaacgtg cgcatccaag
    49621 ccgagcacca cgccatcgcc aagggcaagg aaaccggcgt ccgcgtcatc gtcgtccgca
    49681 tgagccccta cacgtacggc cgcggcggca gcggcatcgc gcgcttcctg ggcatggcca
    49741 agggcatggg cggcctgccg accgtcaacg gcggcaagaa ccgcacgacg gccgtgcacg
    49801 tcgacgacgc cgtcgagctc gtgctgctcg ccgccgacaa gggcgaggcc ggcgacgtgt
    49861 tcaatgcagg cagccagacg gaggtcacca tgggcgagat gttcgacgcc atcaattcga
    49921 gcgttggggt cccgaacaag gatatctcgt acgaggaggc gctgggcagc tttggggaga
    49981 atatcgcgtg gtttttgagg gcggagaatc gcgcgagtgg ggggaaggct gtacggaagc
    50041 ttgggtggga gcctaagggg gtgagggtgt tggaggatat tagggagggg agttatgttc
    50101 ctgttgtgaa ggggattatg gcgcagtagg gaggggggag acggtgggta tacccggagg
    50161 tgtgatagag atggaaaata aaatggtatt gttctacatg tgttgtgccc agcttgtggg
    50221 cggaaccctg attctacgtt ctttcttgtg cctgtgtgct tccacggtgg tcgatcatct
    50281 gatggatggc gatggatcaa acttcgattg ttcgatggaa gggcatggat cgagcttctt
    50341 tcgttcgttc gatggatggc gatgtaccaa gcttcgtctt tttgaacggt ggtgaatcga
    50401 gcgttgttca ttcgatggtg gtgaatcgag cttcgttcga tggatggcaa tgaatcgagc
    50461 ctcgttcgaa gaacggccat caatcgagct tcgttcgtac gacggcgccg attcgagctt
    50521 ctcttggttt ccgccttcgg cgtacttatc cccagaacca cgtaaaggtg gaagctattc
    50581 tctgaggtcc cgcccgccca ccctctgcct gtcttcactt gttagtgcaa ggcataatcg
    50641 cagagaaatt ggcccgcttt gaacacgaca ctcgctcctg ccttggccaa cccccagatg
    50701 cgtgtccagc accgcatcgc cggacttggt cggggaggag gtcgtcccgt gttagtggga
    50761 ggccgggcat ctcgtcgaag ccggccggga gaatgccatc gcgcttggcg cgaaggtact
    50821 cgaaatgcct gatgatttta gcatcatcag gggtttgctt actaaagaac cagatggtcg
    50881 ccgaccacag attctcgagg agagaataca tggcggcgac ctgcaccatc gccaaaacca
    50941 aatctacaca gcggcccaac tgttatgtat tgttaatatg tgtcatgtga caacgatgac
    51001 ccaaggtgtc ttcgaaaatg ggcagtaggg gtaagaggtg ggtatggagc aggcgagctt
    51061 tttcaagcac gaagatggga cggcggcgga atgggtgggg ttaaagagga acttacaggc
    51121 cacgaatcct gtaaaccttg ttagaaagaa aacgttgctt aaagagaaag aagagtgatc
    51181 taccgaaaca agcatttttt tttctcttta aaaaaacaat caaacttcaa agtctatcag
    51241 ccatgaacca gttctacgca gtaatcatat agagcgtgaa ctcatagtac tgtgacatga
    51301 gttagcaatt cgtattgaaa tgtctttaag aaatatttta gatgggaaat ggctgtgcat
    51361 accttacaaa gtgttttcgt cgtggtggtg aagaaaggaa aaaccgattt gctagtagaa
    51421 aacgaataaa taaacatggc taactggctt cttctttcct cttcaatggg tgtaaacgtg
    51481 gaaagaatta agctatctgg tacctcccct tctcttctct acaagggaag ctgcatatta
    51541 ccacagtagt gtatgtagat gccagcgttc acatgtagat aatatgctaa aactattaag
    51601 ggtttagctt ctcagctgat gtttttcttg ggaccgatat tcccacggat atttagcgct
    51661 gcgaaaaggc ttgagtctat ccacactatg ttgtgttgaa cgagacggct cacaaccatc
    51721 caatggtaat ttcccataag caaacccact gtctctggat caaccctcag cacatatgta
    51781 aagatgatga cttgggtttc ttctcaacgt aggtcactat aagatctttc ttctcgtctc
    51841 caaactcgct acgttcttgc cttcaagtca taccacgcac cactctgtcc ccaaaatggc
    51901 aggaggtctc caggaaagga atgattccct cgagacacat agcgagtaca gccaggatat
    51961 gcccaaaccg cccccttatt cctgcacaaa caccggaccc ctttccacga acagcacccc
    52021 ccacaccatc ccacacgaac cgccataccc tgcgtatatc tccagacgag ctgtttacct
    52081 agctcaattc gatgctcagc atcccaaaga actgctctgc tttgtatgcg gcgagtacca
    52141 ccctcgaaaa aagccacacg aaaagtcgcg ctgggaaaga aagcaccccc tccaacaaaa
    52201 tcacatctac ccccgctacg actgccccgt cgacactata ttcacacaga cattcagcca
    52261 aaacgatttg tggggctgca ttatgtacaa gtggccaacc ttctacgagg tcatgcgcgg
    52321 cttccgactc ggccccaact acggcaaccc gttcctcctc aactcgtaca tcgactatcc
    52381 tcgatgcatc gagacgcgcg cactggccgt ggaaaaccgc ctcttgatcc ggagacgcat
    52441 catcttgggg ctcgactggg cgccttctcc ggattatacg cattagttgg aacctcagaa
    52501 gaaaatcctg actgtggagg atttctgccc tcacatgcgg gaacgggtgc cgagagatga
    52561 tttcatgagg gctctgaagg atgcgtattc cctggtgcgc aagcacaatc atccgaacaa
    52621 cgcggcgtat gtccagggtt tcaagttcaa gactatccgc tgtacgtcgt gtcccacgga
    52681 ggtggtcatg gagatcatac cgcagtcgct gtatgcgggg agattgcgca agaagtacaa
    52741 gaagaagccg tttatttatt gccttacgcg gtacgtggat atggggctga tgctgcatcc
    52801 gaacgagatg gagtggcgct cgttgacgac gtggtacaag gtgcctgggg tccagtggga
    52861 gcagttgccg aggagcgcga ggcatgaaat ggaggatccg ccgatggagc agaggccgag
    52921 gattgatgtg acgcatatgg agccgatatc ggtgcggttt gagaggcaga tgggtgtgag
    52981 gccggaggtg gaagcgtctc catgatgcgc cagcgaagag ggggcggtag agtaactagc
    53041 tctttagtca ttgtaatcag aaaatggata cattcatgga ctttggggga tattttatcc
    53101 actgtgtgcc gttgatcatt cacttgaggt atcttttcag cgtcgtattc catatatatt
    53161 cgtgtcttga ccttctcgtg tagtgaatcg tgtgactctt ggaaatcgcc gagcatcttg
    53221 cagcttgacc gcggacttga gcgatcgacc tgtcaattca ggaggctcat gccgtcggcg
    53281 cgaacgatta aatgttttcg ccgcatagtc cagcgcagcg
//
