# Supplementary material for: A draft genome of the ascomycotal fungal species Pseudopithomyces maydicus (family Didymosphaeriaceae)
Source: bioRxiv preprint, doi:10.1101/2022.11.26.518055, version 1 (2022-11-29)
Supplement: Supplementary Results [file 518055_file09.zip › antiSMASH_download/contig_15.region002.gbk]

LOCUS       contig_15              43203 bp    DNA     linear   UNK 01-JAN-1980
DEFINITION  contig_15.
ACCESSION   contig_15
VERSION     contig_15
KEYWORDS    .
SOURCE      
  ORGANISM  
            .
COMMENT     ##antiSMASH-Data-START##
            Version      :: 6.0.1
            Run date     :: 2022-03-15 04:58:58
            NOTE: This is a single cluster extracted from a larger record!
            Orig. start  :: 2560251
            Orig. end    :: 2603454
            ##antiSMASH-Data-END##
FEATURES             Location/Qualifiers
     protocluster    1..43203
                     /aStool="rule-based-clusters"
                     /contig_edge="False"
                     /core_location="join{[2583066:2583454](-),
                     [2580726:2582939](-), [2580603:2580671](-),
                     [2580251:2580288](-)}"
                     /cutoff="0"
                     /detection_rule="cds((PP-binding or NAD_binding_4) and
                     (AMP-binding or A-OX))"
                     /neighbourhood="20000"
                     /product="NRPS-like"
                     /protocluster_number="1"
                     /tool="antismash"
     proto_core      complement(join(20001..20037,20353..20420,20476..22688,
                     22816..23203))
                     /aStool="rule-based-clusters"
                     /tool="antismash"
                     /cutoff="0"
                     /detection_rule="cds((PP-binding or NAD_binding_4) and
                     (AMP-binding or A-OX))"
                     /neighbourhood="20000"
                     /product="NRPS-like"
                     /protocluster_number="1"
     cand_cluster    1..43203
                     /SMILES=""
                     /candidate_cluster_number="1"
                     /contig_edge="False"
                     /detection_rules="cds((PP-binding or NAD_binding_4) and
                     (AMP-binding or A-OX))"
                     /kind="single"
                     /product="NRPS-like"
                     /protoclusters="1"
                     /tool="antismash"
     region          1..43203
                     /candidate_cluster_numbers="1"
                     /contig_edge="False"
                     /product="NRPS-like"
                     /region_number="2"
                     /rules="cds((PP-binding or NAD_binding_4) and (AMP-binding
                     or A-OX))"
                     /tool="antismash"
     CDS             complement(join(3484..3520,3649..3833))
                     /Name="input.path1.gene694"
                     /gene="input.path1.gene694"
                     /source="GlimmerHMM"
                     /transl_table=1
                     /translation="MLEEPVKEGETPKMKGSAMLIGASTREEVVERLKRDVYVTGGVWD
                     WEKVQIIPFKSALRKALIREGPVTSFGG"
     CDS             complement(join(5116..5373,5433..7679,7703..7860,
                     7953..7971))
                     /Name="input.path1.gene695"
                     /gene="input.path1.gene695"
                     /source="GlimmerHMM"
                     /transl_table=1
                     /translation="MFVHKRDGRKERVQFDKITARVSRLCYGLDPDHVDPAAITMKVIS
                     GVYHGVTTVELDNLHPSSTTNNSKAAETAAYMTVTHPDYAILAARIAVSNLHKQTKKQW
                     SAVVHDLYTYVNPKNGKNQPMISKSVYETVQKHAEELNSAIVYDRDFNYQFFGFKTLER
                     SYLLRINGKVAERPQHMLMRVAVGIHGDDIEKVIETYDMMSQKYFTHASPTLFNAGTPS
                     PQMSSCFLIDMKEDSIEGIYDTLKTCAMISKTAGGIGLNVHCIRATGSYIGGTNGTSNG
                     LIPMLRVYNNTARYVDQGGNKRPGAFAIYLEPWHADVFSFLDLRKNHGKEEVRARDLFY
                     ALWVPDLFMKRVQENGNWTLFCPSEAPGLADVYGDEFEELYARYEAEGRGRETVRAQKL
                     WYAILEAQTETGNPYMLYKDACNRKSNQKNLGTIRSSNLCTEIIEYTAPDEVAVCNLAS
                     LALPRFVDEKNGEFDFQKLHEITEIVTKNLNKIIEVNHYPVPEARKSNFRHRPIGLGVQ
                     GLADTFLALRMPFDSPEAKTLNIQIFETIYHAALTASCDLAKELGPYETYPGSPVSQGI
                     LQYDMWNVTPSELWDWSSLKEKIAEHGVRNSLLVAPMPTASTSQILGYNECFEPYTSNI
                     YSRRVLAGEFQVVNPWLLKDLVDMGLWSDNMKNRIIADGGSIQRIPNIPDEIKALYKTV
                     WEISQRTIIQMSADRGAFIDQSQSLNIHMKEPTMGKITSMHFAGWKLGLKTGLYYLRTM
                     AASAPIQFTVDQEALLVEDKTVARALPAKRRGLGAGAPSTPVPRPMAATEAPNGANKQL
                     NGVTKDALDTKPIKADVPEGDSPKIVAADSTEQPDDEALPEARSKQEEDGKDSADREGD
                     IYSDAVLACSIENKEACMMCSG"
     aSDomain        complement(5601..7391)
                     /aSDomain="TIGR02506"
                     /aSTool="tigrfam"
                     /description="NrdE_NrdA: ribonucleoside-diphosphate
                     reductase, alpha subunit"
                     /detection="hmmscan"
                     /domain_id="TIGRFam_input.path1.gene695_0001"
                     /evalue="5.30E-215"
                     /identifier="TIGR02506"
                     /label="input.path1.gene695"
                     /locus_tag="input.path1.gene695"
                     /protein_end="752"
                     /protein_start="155"
                     /score="713.4"
                     /tool="antismash"
                     /translation="FGFKTLERSYLLRINGKVAERPQHMLMRVAVGIHGDDIEKVIETY
                     DMMSQKYFTHASPTLFNAGTPSPQMSSCFLIDMKEDSIEGIYDTLKTCAMISKTAGGIG
                     LNVHCIRATGSYIGGTNGTSNGLIPMLRVYNNTARYVDQGGNKRPGAFAIYLEPWHADV
                     FSFLDLRKNHGKEEVRARDLFYALWVPDLFMKRVQENGNWTLFCPSEAPGLADVYGDEF
                     EELYARYEAEGRGRETVRAQKLWYAILEAQTETGNPYMLYKDACNRKSNQKNLGTIRSS
                     NLCTEIIEYTAPDEVAVCNLASLALPRFVDEKNGEFDFQKLHEITEIVTKNLNKIIEVN
                     HYPVPEARKSNFRHRPIGLGVQGLADTFLALRMPFDSPEAKTLNIQIFETIYHAALTAS
                     CDLAKELGPYETYPGSPVSQGILQYDMWNVTPSELWDWSSLKEKIAEHGVRNSLLVAPM
                     PTASTSQILGYNECFEPYTSNIYSRRVLAGEFQVVNPWLLKDLVDMGLWSDNMKNRIIA
                     DGGSIQRIPNIPDEIKALYKTVWEISQRTIIQMSADRGAFIDQSQSLNIHMKEPTMGKI
                     TSMHFAGWKLGLKTGLYYLRT"
     PFAM_domain     complement(5610..7181)
                     /aSDomain="Ribonuc_red_lgC"
                     /aSTool="clusterhmmer"
                     /database="32.0"
                     /db_xref="PF02867.15"
                     /db_xref="GO:0006260"
                     /db_xref="GO:0055114"
                     /description="Ribonucleotide reductase, barrel domain"
                     /detection="hmmscan"
                     /domain_id="clusterhmmer_input.path1.gene695_0017"
                     /evalue="1.20E-188"
                     /gene_ontologies="GO:0006260: DNA replication"
                     /gene_ontologies="GO:0055114: oxidation-reduction process"
                     /label="input.path1.gene695"
                     /locus_tag="input.path1.gene695"
                     /protein_end="749"
                     /protein_start="225"
                     /score="627.9"
                     /tool="antismash"
                     /translation="SSCFLIDMKEDSIEGIYDTLKTCAMISKTAGGIGLNVHCIRATGS
                     YIGGTNGTSNGLIPMLRVYNNTARYVDQGGNKRPGAFAIYLEPWHADVFSFLDLRKNHG
                     KEEVRARDLFYALWVPDLFMKRVQENGNWTLFCPSEAPGLADVYGDEFEELYARYEAEG
                     RGRETVRAQKLWYAILEAQTETGNPYMLYKDACNRKSNQKNLGTIRSSNLCTEIIEYTA
                     PDEVAVCNLASLALPRFVDEKNGEFDFQKLHEITEIVTKNLNKIIEVNHYPVPEARKSN
                     FRHRPIGLGVQGLADTFLALRMPFDSPEAKTLNIQIFETIYHAALTASCDLAKELGPYE
                     TYPGSPVSQGILQYDMWNVTPSELWDWSSLKEKIAEHGVRNSLLVAPMPTASTSQILGY
                     NECFEPYTSNIYSRRVLAGEFQVVNPWLLKDLVDMGLWSDNMKNRIIADGGSIQRIPNI
                     PDEIKALYKTVWEISQRTIIQMSADRGAFIDQSQSLNIHMKEPTMGKITSMHFAGWKLG
                     LKTGLYY"
     PFAM_domain     complement(7191..7403)
                     /aSDomain="Ribonuc_red_lgN"
                     /aSTool="clusterhmmer"
                     /database="32.0"
                     /db_xref="PF00317.21"
                     /db_xref="GO:0004748"
                     /db_xref="GO:0005524"
                     /db_xref="GO:0006260"
                     /db_xref="GO:0055114"
                     /description="Ribonucleotide reductase, all-alpha domain"
                     /detection="hmmscan"
                     /domain_id="clusterhmmer_input.path1.gene695_0016"
                     /evalue="6.30E-25"
                     /gene_ontologies="GO:0004748: ribonucleoside-diphosphate
                     reductase activity, thioredoxin disulfide as acceptor"
                     /gene_ontologies="GO:0005524: ATP binding"
                     /gene_ontologies="GO:0006260: DNA replication"
                     /gene_ontologies="GO:0055114: oxidation-reduction process"
                     /label="input.path1.gene695"
                     /locus_tag="input.path1.gene695"
                     /protein_end="222"
                     /protein_start="151"
                     /score="87.0"
                     /tool="antismash"
                     /translation="NYQFFGFKTLERSYLLRINGKVAERPQHMLMRVAVGIHGDDIEKV
                     IETYDMMSQKYFTHASPTLFNAGTPS"
     PFAM_domain     complement(join(7560..7679,7703..7860,7953..7971))
                     /aSDomain="ATP-cone"
                     /aSTool="clusterhmmer"
                     /database="32.0"
                     /db_xref="PF03477.16"
                     /description="ATP cone domain"
                     /detection="hmmscan"
                     /domain_id="clusterhmmer_input.path1.gene695_0015"
                     /evalue="7.40E-12"
                     /label="input.path1.gene695"
                     /locus_tag="input.path1.gene695"
                     /protein_end="99"
                     /protein_start="0"
                     /score="45.7"
                     /tool="antismash"
                     /translation="MFVHKRDGRKERVQFDKITARVSRLCYGLDPDHVDPAAITMKVIS
                     GVYHGVTTVELDNLHPSSTTNNSKAAETAAYMTVTHPDYAILAARIAVSNLHKQ"
     CDS             join(8332..8547,8597..9187)
                     /Name="input.path1.gene696"
                     /gene="input.path1.gene696"
                     /phase="0"
                     /source="GlimmerHMM"
                     /transl_table=1
                     /translation="MAGGHMKYRHLSRSSQHREALLRNLVTSLFKHETITTTWHKAKEA
                     QRLAEKLITLGKKNTEATRRRAHQIFFEPNEMVPKLFGPIRERYLERPGGYTRVLRIEP
                     VKEDQAESAILELVDGPQDMRFAMTAKTLSNLRESTPMNELTAKNVKKVTQFRKDGVEQ
                     LRGMVEKMRVGKKMNWDERTLLGPKRVYLLEESDKRRLHLPEAVNDGELPNPVKLLHGG
                     VLQKGTKIQNVRGILDRQKTKAKELAQRQAEQARVQQEEIAKALAD"
     aSDomain        join(8353..8547,8597..8737)
                     /aSDomain="TIGR00059"
                     /aSTool="tigrfam"
                     /description="L17: ribosomal protein bL17"
                     /detection="hmmscan"
                     /domain_id="TIGRFam_input.path1.gene696_0002"
                     /evalue="6.20E-36"
                     /identifier="TIGR00059"
                     /label="input.path1.gene696"
                     /locus_tag="input.path1.gene696"
                     /protein_end="119"
                     /protein_start="7"
                     /score="121.1"
                     /tool="antismash"
                     /translation="YRHLSRSSQHREALLRNLVTSLFKHETITTTWHKAKEAQRLAEKL
                     ITLGKKNTEATRRRAHQIFFEPNEMVPKLFGPIRERYLERPGGYTRVLRIEPVKEDQAE
                     SAILELVD"
     PFAM_domain     join(8392..8547,8597..8734)
                     /aSDomain="Ribosomal_L17"
                     /aSTool="clusterhmmer"
                     /database="32.0"
                     /db_xref="PF01196.19"
                     /db_xref="GO:0003735"
                     /db_xref="GO:0005840"
                     /db_xref="GO:0006412"
                     /description="Ribosomal protein L17"
                     /detection="hmmscan"
                     /domain_id="clusterhmmer_input.path1.gene696_0018"
                     /evalue="1.60E-32"
                     /gene_ontologies="GO:0003735: structural constituent of
                     ribosome"
                     /gene_ontologies="GO:0005840: ribosome"
                     /gene_ontologies="GO:0006412: translation"
                     /label="input.path1.gene696"
                     /locus_tag="input.path1.gene696"
                     /protein_end="118"
                     /protein_start="20"
                     /score="112.2"
                     /tool="antismash"
                     /translation="LLRNLVTSLFKHETITTTWHKAKEAQRLAEKLITLGKKNTEATRR
                     RAHQIFFEPNEMVPKLFGPIRERYLERPGGYTRVLRIEPVKEDQAESAILELV"
     CDS             complement(join(9814..10067,10123..10252))
                     /Name="input.path1.gene697"
                     /gene="input.path1.gene697"
                     /source="GlimmerHMM"
                     /transl_table=1
                     /translation="MFKLSVLVLLAFAFVAPIAALPPDTSAVRVVSSSIEVPTELEKRA
                     GSETSIDIHCFCTNGKNKDRGTAVEALAKDLEKKHKDGKQCKVNKDKSHYTMASKTING
                     FKYEVNLFLTGRVKQTTKAVYSW"
     CDS             join(14426..14445,14476..14781,15009..15030)
                     /Name="input.path1.gene698"
                     /gene="input.path1.gene698"
                     /gene_functions="biosynthetic-additional
                     (rule-based-clusters) DUF3328"
                     /gene_kind="biosynthetic-additional"
                     /sec_met_domain="DUF3328 (E-value: 8.7e-12, bitscore: 40.9,
                     seeds: 45, tool: rule-based-clusters)"
                     /source="GlimmerHMM"
                     /transl_table=1
                     /translation="MGCSFTTMINKTQAFYFNVSAGELLTADVPSSEAIRVKDGGFLAS
                     LGVYHELHCLACSFLSRYENTTNIKSKNQLRNFLYLDSAPENLRAKDITYWRSHLDHCI
                     EVLRLVYITRK"
     PFAM_domain     14558..14779
                     /aSDomain="DUF3328"
                     /aSTool="clusterhmmer"
                     /database="32.0"
                     /db_xref="PF11807.8"
                     /db_xref="GO:0043386"
                     /description="Domain of unknown function (DUF3328)"
                     /detection="hmmscan"
                     /domain_id="clusterhmmer_input.path1.gene698_0019"
                     /evalue="1.90E-10"
                     /gene_ontologies="GO:0043386: mycotoxin biosynthetic
                     process"
                     /label="input.path1.gene698"
                     /locus_tag="input.path1.gene698"
                     /protein_end="108"
                     /protein_start="34"
                     /score="40.9"
                     /tool="antismash"
                     /translation="IRVKDGGFLASLGVYHELHCLACSFLSRYENTTNIKSKNQLRNFL
                     YLDSAPENLRAKDITYWRSHLDHCIEVLR"
     CDS             complement(join(15038..15043,15375..15529,15734..15747,
                     15975..16505,16593..16678,16775..16799,16847..16945,
                     18372..19081,19139..19657))
                     /Name="input.path1.gene699"
                     /gene="input.path1.gene699"
                     /gene_functions="biosynthetic-additional (smcogs)
                     SMCOG1050:monooxygenase FAD-binding (Score: 303.5; E-value:
                     5e-92)"
                     /gene_kind="biosynthetic-additional"
                     /source="GlimmerHMM"
                     /transl_table=1
                     /translation="MADHNYEAIIVGAGPVGLFLACELALFGLRTLILERDVEPKSIWK
                     DELGIRGLNILSSETLYRRDLLDPLLSQTQRSKIIEKTIKERSDAPANYAGHFAGIVLD
                     ANKLDLTMSRWKYYIPGPTTLTVGTKMVEIETVFAQRAEELGVTILRGEEVVSIHEEAD
                     SVTVCTQTSKIFKTPYLIGCDGGRSLIRRLSGIPFRGGTDEAYGYKAVFSLDRPLPHGL
                     IRTETGIYINFASGWYIVDLEPFDRSTPITIPHLQSVVQRVTQTDVKITELKVATTFSL
                     RSVQAEQYRKGRILLAGDAAHIHSPIGAQGVSLGIGDAVNLGWKIAATVKGTAAPGLLD
                     TYHDERHPVAAAVLKWASAQSAILQPGPMGRAAYDIFADLISTEAGNTYFTERVSGLGH
                     RYAIGGEESHGRILGFQIDPRGFDVHPVAAVSIDEEHGRKTIDGHREYLGGMDEFFHIP
                     QAQKYCQNDYTWDPKITTPPGLMRYLDTTSAERRSHMSHLHSIIPDSPYLTRITETLFI
                     QPGRQRPDIHLRRSHRLKHQPFFPLFFFSGLYYTDVISTLVVLAAYSTYLSQRRSATPF
                     LSSILTINIGVLALLFRQTNIFWVAIFPAGLSVIDTLKQHDEVFDTSVETAGPRHYFAF
                     LLYLPRDVLLKRPVAIIKAVVPESDADSGLCYAAEYEVCDKEAGARGKGGWFDADKLGG
                     CMDGGHRPVGDYCTARRAEA"
     PFAM_domain     complement(join(15977..16505,16593..16678,16775..16777))
                     /aSDomain="DIE2_ALG10"
                     /aSTool="clusterhmmer"
                     /database="32.0"
                     /db_xref="PF04922.12"
                     /db_xref="GO:0004583"
                     /db_xref="GO:0006488"
                     /description="DIE2/ALG10 family"
                     /detection="hmmscan"
                     /domain_id="clusterhmmer_input.path1.gene699_0021"
                     /evalue="1.20E-36"
                     /gene_ontologies="GO:0004583:
                     dolichyl-phosphate-glucose-glycolipid
                     alpha-glucosyltransferase activity"
                     /gene_ontologies="GO:0006488: dolichol-linked
                     oligosaccharide biosynthetic process"
                     /label="input.path1.gene699"
                     /locus_tag="input.path1.gene699"
                     /protein_end="656"
                     /protein_start="450"
                     /score="126.9"
                     /tool="antismash"
                     /translation="MDEFFHIPQAQKYCQNDYTWDPKITTPPGLMRYLDTTSAERRSHM
                     SHLHSIIPDSPYLTRITETLFIQPGRQRPDIHLRRSHRLKHQPFFPLFFFSGLYYTDVI
                     STLVVLAAYSTYLSQRRSATPFLSSILTINIGVLALLFRQTNIFWVAIFPAGLSVIDTL
                     KQHDEVFDTSVETAGPRHYFAFLLYLPRDVLLKRPVAIIKAVV"
     PFAM_domain     complement(join(18533..19081,19139..19642))
                     /aSDomain="FAD_binding_3"
                     /aSTool="clusterhmmer"
                     /database="32.0"
                     /db_xref="PF01494.19"
                     /db_xref="GO:0071949"
                     /description="FAD binding domain"
                     /detection="hmmscan"
                     /domain_id="clusterhmmer_input.path1.gene699_0020"
                     /evalue="7.50E-54"
                     /gene_ontologies="GO:0071949: FAD binding"
                     /label="input.path1.gene699"
                     /locus_tag="input.path1.gene699"
                     /protein_end="356"
                     /protein_start="5"
                     /score="183.3"
                     /tool="antismash"
                     /translation="YEAIIVGAGPVGLFLACELALFGLRTLILERDVEPKSIWKDELGI
                     RGLNILSSETLYRRDLLDPLLSQTQRSKIIEKTIKERSDAPANYAGHFAGIVLDANKLD
                     LTMSRWKYYIPGPTTLTVGTKMVEIETVFAQRAEELGVTILRGEEVVSIHEEADSVTVC
                     TQTSKIFKTPYLIGCDGGRSLIRRLSGIPFRGGTDEAYGYKAVFSLDRPLPHGLIRTET
                     GIYINFASGWYIVDLEPFDRSTPITIPHLQSVVQRVTQTDVKITELKVATTFSLRSVQA
                     EQYRKGRILLAGDAAHIHSPIGAQGVSLGIGDAVNLGWKIAATVKGTAAPGLLDTYHDE
                     RHPVAAAVLKW"
     CDS             complement(join(20001..20037,20353..20420,20476..22688,
                     22816..23203))
                     /NRPS_PKS="Domain: PP-binding (406-470). E-value: 4.2e-15.
                     Score: 47.9. Matches aSDomain:
                     nrpspksdomains_input.path1.gene700_PP-binding.1"
                     /NRPS_PKS="Domain: TD (515-761). E-value: 3.6e-67. Score:
                     217.9. Matches aSDomain:
                     nrpspksdomains_input.path1.gene700_TD.1"
                     /NRPS_PKS="type: other"
                     /Name="input.path1.gene700"
                     /gene="input.path1.gene700"
                     /gene_functions="biosynthetic (rule-based-clusters)
                     NRPS-like: AMP-binding"
                     /gene_functions="biosynthetic (rule-based-clusters)
                     NRPS-like: PP-binding"
                     /gene_functions="biosynthetic (rule-based-clusters)
                     NRPS-like: NAD_binding_4"
                     /gene_functions="biosynthetic-additional (smcogs)
                     SMCOG1002:AMP-dependent synthetase and ligase (Score:
                     122.9; E-value: 2.1e-37)"
                     /gene_kind="biosynthetic"
                     /sec_met_domain="AMP-binding (E-value: 8e-28, bitscore:
                     92.7, seeds: 400, tool: rule-based-clusters)"
                     /sec_met_domain="PP-binding (E-value: 6.5e-14, bitscore:
                     47.9, seeds: 164, tool: rule-based-clusters)"
                     /sec_met_domain="NAD_binding_4 (E-value: 8.5e-61, bitscore:
                     200.8, seeds: 102, tool: rule-based-clusters)"
                     /source="GlimmerHMM"
                     /transl_table=1
                     /translation="MSKGITRISFNTTDFQITETSRIAAVAAPSFDATLVEVWATLSRG
                     ATIVVLPKEIIVDPYSLVENIENHRISGMILTTALLNHVVPVIPTAFKTMDWLMSGGEK
                     ANNKIFKAILEHGPPKYLFNGFGPTDGTTCFVLGEDLRPVGPMTTGRLHVSGGGLARGY
                     YAREEANRKAFLELPGLVPGSPNAITRVYDTGDLVRQRSDGTMEFCGRADSQIKMRGYR
                     VEPGEIESALLNSCIFKGVFVAPIKREGKDTYLVAFTIPNDGSLLNMKEVQAYMKRTLP
                     VYMIPRIEVVDEFPFTVHGKVDSRALVGAYINKLSGTEQIESAQSSHPAQETTKAEDAR
                     NAVEQARRAYEEAMRAEENLRTEKSQQVTQLEQPTQPQEPTQPQAPTQPKSTTPLSILT
                     PNESTVSWVTGLWESLLDDTELEDDSDFFEAGGSSLQAAAVIVQVRQRFGRKITIRDIS
                     DNSTLTDFSRLLDSITHDRGAEQGRQMDLMLADTKLTSNIEVLDKNIPDWTSPEEGHVF
                     LTGATGFLGIHMIRELVDQSYIKTVRCLVRADNEVSGKARLVNELQKYGLNDRSNMQKI
                     VVVPGDLGKPQFGLSSTEWATLAQETSAVFHFAAHVNYVEQYEKHRDSNVLGTVTAIKL
                     SVAGRTKSLHYTSTAAISGPVRHFAGYDLVKEVDQPQKFGDWIQYDIGYTQSKWVTEHL
                     MQDMISKGLPLVLYRPGFMMGATATGNGNNSDFMARLFQGCIQIGCRPYLPNQAKSMIP
                     VDYCTTAIRHISSNAKNFGQTFHLTPQLPSDDIDLEELWGWLSLYGYTLETVSYKDWLE
                     RLTGGSSLLSNPLLPLLPALQEPVQKDLTRWELWNNMAFFDTTHTQEALADCAETLMGF
                     SLRRIWFSHKGLEIGGAIGPSVSWWQNSKN"
     aSDomain        complement(20494..21534)
                     /aSDomain="TIGR01746"
                     /aSTool="tigrfam"
                     /description="Thioester-redct: thioester reductase domain"
                     /detection="hmmscan"
                     /domain_id="TIGRFam_input.path1.gene700_0003"
                     /evalue="1.00E-84"
                     /identifier="TIGR01746"
                     /label="input.path1.gene700"
                     /locus_tag="input.path1.gene700"
                     /protein_end="861"
                     /protein_start="514"
                     /score="282.9"
                     /tool="antismash"
                     /translation="HVFLTGATGFLGIHMIRELVDQSYIKTVRCLVRADNEVSGKARLV
                     NELQKYGLNDRSNMQKIVVVPGDLGKPQFGLSSTEWATLAQETSAVFHFAAHVNYVEQY
                     EKHRDSNVLGTVTAIKLSVAGRTKSLHYTSTAAISGPVRHFAGYDLVKEVDQPQKFGDW
                     IQYDIGYTQSKWVTEHLMQDMISKGLPLVLYRPGFMMGATATGNGNNSDFMARLFQGCI
                     QIGCRPYLPNQAKSMIPVDYCTTAIRHISSNAKNFGQTFHLTPQLPSDDIDLEELWGWL
                     SLYGYTLETVSYKDWLERLTGGSSLLSNPLLPLLPALQEPVQKDLTRWELWNNMAFFDT
                     THTQEAL"
     PFAM_domain     complement(20794..21525)
                     /aSDomain="NAD_binding_4"
                     /aSTool="clusterhmmer"
                     /database="32.0"
                     /db_xref="PF07993.12"
                     /description="Male sterility protein"
                     /detection="hmmscan"
                     /domain_id="clusterhmmer_input.path1.gene700_0026"
                     /evalue="2.60E-58"
                     /label="input.path1.gene700"
                     /locus_tag="input.path1.gene700"
                     /protein_end="761"
                     /protein_start="517"
                     /score="197.2"
                     /tool="antismash"
                     /translation="LTGATGFLGIHMIRELVDQSYIKTVRCLVRADNEVSGKARLVNEL
                     QKYGLNDRSNMQKIVVVPGDLGKPQFGLSSTEWATLAQETSAVFHFAAHVNYVEQYEKH
                     RDSNVLGTVTAIKLSVAGRTKSLHYTSTAAISGPVRHFAGYDLVKEVDQPQKFGDWIQY
                     DIGYTQSKWVTEHLMQDMISKGLPLVLYRPGFMMGATATGNGNNSDFMARLFQGCIQIG
                     CRPYLPNQAKSMIPVDYCTTAI"
     aSDomain        complement(20794..21531)
                     /aSDomain="TD"
                     /aSTool="nrps_pks_domains"
                     /database="nrpspksdomains.hmm"
                     /detection="hmmscan"
                     /domain_id="nrpspksdomains_input.path1.gene700_TD.1"
                     /evalue="3.60E-67"
                     /label="input.path1.gene700_TD.1"
                     /locus_tag="input.path1.gene700"
                     /protein_end="761"
                     /protein_start="515"
                     /score="217.9"
                     /tool="antismash"
                     /translation="VFLTGATGFLGIHMIRELVDQSYIKTVRCLVRADNEVSGKARLVN
                     ELQKYGLNDRSNMQKIVVVPGDLGKPQFGLSSTEWATLAQETSAVFHFAAHVNYVEQYE
                     KHRDSNVLGTVTAIKLSVAGRTKSLHYTSTAAISGPVRHFAGYDLVKEVDQPQKFGDWI
                     QYDIGYTQSKWVTEHLMQDMISKGLPLVLYRPGFMMGATATGNGNNSDFMARLFQGCIQ
                     IGCRPYLPNQAKSMIPVDYCTTAI"
     aSModule        20794..21858
                     /domains="nrpspksdomains_input.path1.gene700_PP-binding.1"
                     /domains="nrpspksdomains_input.path1.gene700_TD.1"
                     /final_module
                     /incomplete
                     /locus_tags="input.path1.gene700"
                     /tool="antismash"
                     /type="unknown"
     aSDomain        complement(21667..21858)
                     /aSDomain="PP-binding"
                     /aSTool="nrps_pks_domains"
                     /database="nrpspksdomains.hmm"
                     /detection="hmmscan"
                     /domain_id="nrpspksdomains_input.path1.gene700_PP-binding.1
                     "
                     /evalue="4.20E-15"
                     /label="input.path1.gene700_PP-binding.1"
                     /locus_tag="input.path1.gene700"
                     /protein_end="470"
                     /protein_start="406"
                     /score="47.9"
                     /tool="antismash"
                     /translation="WVTGLWESLLDDTELEDDSDFFEAGGSSLQAAAVIVQVRQRFGRK
                     ITIRDISDNSTLTDFSRLL"
     PFAM_domain     complement(21667..21858)
                     /aSDomain="PP-binding"
                     /aSTool="clusterhmmer"
                     /database="32.0"
                     /db_xref="PF00550.25"
                     /description="Phosphopantetheine attachment site"
                     /detection="hmmscan"
                     /domain_id="clusterhmmer_input.path1.gene700_0025"
                     /evalue="3.90E-12"
                     /label="input.path1.gene700"
                     /locus_tag="input.path1.gene700"
                     /protein_end="470"
                     /protein_start="406"
                     /score="46.3"
                     /tool="antismash"
                     /translation="WVTGLWESLLDDTELEDDSDFFEAGGSSLQAAAVIVQVRQRFGRK
                     ITIRDISDNSTLTDFSRLL"
     PFAM_domain     complement(22174..22398)
                     /aSDomain="AMP-binding_C"
                     /aSTool="clusterhmmer"
                     /database="32.0"
                     /db_xref="PF13193.6"
                     /description="AMP-binding enzyme C-terminal domain"
                     /detection="hmmscan"
                     /domain_id="clusterhmmer_input.path1.gene700_0024"
                     /evalue="1.30E-05"
                     /label="input.path1.gene700"
                     /locus_tag="input.path1.gene700"
                     /protein_end="301"
                     /protein_start="226"
                     /score="26.1"
                     /tool="antismash"
                     /translation="EIESALLNSCIFKGVFVAPIKREGKDTYLVAFTIPNDGSLLNMKE
                     VQAYMKRTLPVYMIPRIEVVDEFPFTVHGK"
     CDS_motif       complement(22390..22455)
                     /aSTool="nrps_pks_domains"
                     /database="abmotifs"
                     /detection="hmmscan"
                     /domain_id="nrpspksmotif_input.path1.gene700_0002"
                     /evalue="6.20E-11"
                     /label="NRPS-A_a8"
                     /locus_tag="input.path1.gene700"
                     /protein_end="229"
                     /protein_start="207"
                     /score="34.3"
                     /tool="antismash"
                     /translation="FCGRADSQIKMRGYRVEPGEIE"
     PFAM_domain     complement(22420..22680)
                     /aSDomain="AMP-binding"
                     /aSTool="clusterhmmer"
                     /database="32.0"
                     /db_xref="PF00501.28"
                     /db_xref="GO:0003824"
                     /description="AMP-binding enzyme"
                     /detection="hmmscan"
                     /domain_id="clusterhmmer_input.path1.gene700_0023"
                     /evalue="3.80E-15"
                     /gene_ontologies="GO:0003824: catalytic activity"
                     /label="input.path1.gene700"
                     /locus_tag="input.path1.gene700"
                     /protein_end="219"
                     /protein_start="132"
                     /score="55.4"
                     /tool="antismash"
                     /translation="TCFVLGEDLRPVGPMTTGRLHVSGGGLARGYYAREEANRKAFLEL
                     PGLVPGSPNAITRVYDTGDLVRQRSDGTMEFCGRADSQIKMR"
     CDS_motif       complement(22555..22635)
                     /aSTool="nrps_pks_domains"
                     /database="abmotifs"
                     /detection="hmmscan"
                     /domain_id="nrpspksmotif_input.path1.gene700_0001"
                     /evalue="6.40E-08"
                     /label="NRPS-A_a6"
                     /locus_tag="input.path1.gene700"
                     /protein_end="174"
                     /protein_start="147"
                     /score="24.9"
                     /tool="antismash"
                     /translation="TTGRLHVSGGGLARGYYAREEANRKAF"
     PFAM_domain     complement(join(22669..22688,22816..23176))
                     /aSDomain="AMP-binding"
                     /aSTool="clusterhmmer"
                     /database="32.0"
                     /db_xref="PF00501.28"
                     /db_xref="GO:0003824"
                     /description="AMP-binding enzyme"
                     /detection="hmmscan"
                     /domain_id="clusterhmmer_input.path1.gene700_0022"
                     /evalue="6.10E-12"
                     /gene_ontologies="GO:0003824: catalytic activity"
                     /label="input.path1.gene700"
                     /locus_tag="input.path1.gene700"
                     /protein_end="136"
                     /protein_start="9"
                     /score="44.8"
                     /tool="antismash"
                     /translation="FNTTDFQITETSRIAAVAAPSFDATLVEVWATLSRGATIVVLPKE
                     IIVDPYSLVENIENHRISGMILTTALLNHVVPVIPTAFKTMDWLMSGGEKANNKIFKAI
                     LEHGPPKYLFNGFGPTDGTTCFV"
     CDS             complement(join(27933..28242,28742..29034,29100..29292,
                     29342..29781,30263..30287,30359..30366))
                     /Name="input.path1.gene701"
                     /gene="input.path1.gene701"
                     /source="GlimmerHMM"
                     /transl_table=1
                     /translation="MPRVSKYQIQKGVFVNGVDQGLFKGIRTPAYNAGPNAGGYSNSPV
                     KDIDSIDMRCNVLGDIQAPDTIKVLPGDNLTFDWHHDYRNDSDEIIAYSHHGPSTVYIS
                     PDPPTENSFVKLWHEGKFEELPFPQPGKWSTTADIRAKYGKMNVRVPKDLQAGFYLIRA
                     EMIGFHEGEVSYKQNPRRGAQFYPNCVQIEVVGNGTVSLPEGVSFPGAYKYEDPGIVYD
                     IYCSTETKTQTRTKSCTTTYPIPGPTVWSGAWPETTEVELSPVTGATTAAPWSTWIQNS
                     VVTSASFSDRKTVTVVGTSTYTAKWSTTYQTPAPATKRCPISTAPEFTHISDHFRSTPT
                     APKLRSHHQVNMLFSKLFALALISISTAVACKCRFKEEPHYPHWDMSYHCCYANGLWIL
                     KDCKYIDPYFKRCCELNGLVSDC"
     PFAM_domain     complement(join(29017..29034,29100..29292,29342..29781,
                     30263..30265))
                     /aSDomain="Glyco_hydro_61"
                     /aSTool="clusterhmmer"
                     /database="32.0"
                     /db_xref="PF03443.14"
                     /description="Glycosyl hydrolase family 61"
                     /detection="hmmscan"
                     /domain_id="clusterhmmer_input.path1.gene701_0027"
                     /evalue="5.80E-44"
                     /label="input.path1.gene701"
                     /locus_tag="input.path1.gene701"
                     /protein_end="228"
                     /protein_start="10"
                     /score="150.5"
                     /tool="antismash"
                     /translation="KGVFVNGVDQGLFKGIRTPAYNAGPNAGGYSNSPVKDIDSIDMRC
                     NVLGDIQAPDTIKVLPGDNLTFDWHHDYRNDSDEIIAYSHHGPSTVYISPDPPTENSFV
                     KLWHEGKFEELPFPQPGKWSTTADIRAKYGKMNVRVPKDLQAGFYLIRAEMIGFHEGEV
                     SYKQNPRRGAQFYPNCVQIEVVGNGTVSLPEGVSFPGAYKYEDPGIVYDIYCSTE"
     CDS             join(31004..31066,31129..31512)
                     /Name="input.path1.gene702"
                     /gene="input.path1.gene702"
                     /phase="0"
                     /source="GlimmerHMM"
                     /transl_table=1
                     /translation="MFFKRVQRDREDKKWEARGEQIQRLDHIGEQKRWAAEKMRQAPQV
                     DDNIIEEELYEQNQEMDEVDYILAQEEQEMQELIASMEDEQQDQSQNYGSDDEDYDQLF
                     KEYASTLQEQSWQQQQQRQQQQQQPPSFQHNSTSAADADAMDMS"
     CDS             complement(join(31681..31779,31836..32554,32603..32729))
                     /Name="input.path1.gene703"
                     /gene="input.path1.gene703"
                     /source="GlimmerHMM"
                     /transl_table=1
                     /translation="MAEAAGKKDDPVKAAEVPKAPPQPMSHDVASDPEEDDLSDLDDVL
                     DEFAPKPKSKPSAPAPTSSGPGRPDAPAAEMDPAEALVENPDEFEKELQKQMEALLGQE
                     GFPKEFQDLMKEMGSAVGEDPLGAAPSSSKKEEEPAAKGEQTFQESIRKTMERMRESGD
                     AAGAAAAASSEDDILAQMLKEMESGNFGGDGNDEDFSKILMGMMEQLTNKEILYEPMKE
                     LNDKFPDWMEKNKGKVEADDWKRYEEQAVLVKEIVGRFEKTGYSDDNAQDREYIVERMQ
                     KMQNAGSPPPDLVGDMNAAQEALQDIDQGCPTQ"
     PFAM_domain     complement(join(31684..31779,31836..32426))
                     /aSDomain="Pex19"
                     /aSTool="clusterhmmer"
                     /database="32.0"
                     /db_xref="PF04614.12"
                     /db_xref="GO:0005777"
                     /description="Pex19 protein family"
                     /detection="hmmscan"
                     /domain_id="clusterhmmer_input.path1.gene703_0028"
                     /evalue="3.60E-73"
                     /gene_ontologies="GO:0005777: peroxisome"
                     /label="input.path1.gene703"
                     /locus_tag="input.path1.gene703"
                     /protein_end="314"
                     /protein_start="85"
                     /score="246.3"
                     /tool="antismash"
                     /translation="PDEFEKELQKQMEALLGQEGFPKEFQDLMKEMGSAVGEDPLGAAP
                     SSSKKEEEPAAKGEQTFQESIRKTMERMRESGDAAGAAAAASSEDDILAQMLKEMESGN
                     FGGDGNDEDFSKILMGMMEQLTNKEILYEPMKELNDKFPDWMEKNKGKVEADDWKRYEE
                     QAVLVKEIVGRFEKTGYSDDNAQDREYIVERMQKMQNAGSPPPDLVGDMNAAQEALQDI
                     DQGCPTQ"
     CDS             join(33181..33215,33268..33428,33564..33837,34229..34259)
                     /Name="input.path1.gene704"
                     /gene="input.path1.gene704"
                     /source="GlimmerHMM"
                     /transl_table=1
                     /translation="MSLCMNRLSEERKQWRRDHPFGFFAKPVRNSQGVMDLKKWEVGVP
                     GKEKTIWEGGLFKLEVTFPDEYPTKPPKCKFTPPLFHPNVYPSGTVCLSILNEEEGWKP
                     AITIKEILLGIQSLLDEPNPESPAQADAFNLFKKDRQAYEKKVRSIVKENPAPTASDFG
                     IDR"
     PFAM_domain     join(33199..33215,33268..33428,33564..33817)
                     /aSDomain="UQ_con"
                     /aSTool="clusterhmmer"
                     /database="32.0"
                     /db_xref="PF00179.26"
                     /description="Ubiquitin-conjugating enzyme"
                     /detection="hmmscan"
                     /domain_id="clusterhmmer_input.path1.gene704_0029"
                     /evalue="9.00E-50"
                     /label="input.path1.gene704"
                     /locus_tag="input.path1.gene704"
                     /protein_end="150"
                     /protein_start="6"
                     /score="168.0"
                     /tool="antismash"
                     /translation="RLSEERKQWRRDHPFGFFAKPVRNSQGVMDLKKWEVGVPGKEKTI
                     WEGGLFKLEVTFPDEYPTKPPKCKFTPPLFHPNVYPSGTVCLSILNEEEGWKPAITIKE
                     ILLGIQSLLDEPNPESPAQADAFNLFKKDRQAYEKKVRSI"
     CDS             complement(join(34749..34946,35002..35089,35301..35592,
                     35650..35821))
                     /Name="input.path1.gene705"
                     /gene="input.path1.gene705"
                     /source="GlimmerHMM"
                     /transl_table=1
                     /translation="MADRDEYDAKREHDEDRFDDDERHEDRREDDRDRDHDRVDNAPQD
                     PQNDEVRIRRRRALPSAHPANMRIQEIDSMKRRVAEMEEEAAKLRQMQQNSDMERHDLR
                     ENREDVDARSVFVGNVDYGASPEEIQAHFQECGSINRVTILLDKFTGHPKGYAYVEFTE
                     PELVHQALVLNDSTFRGRNLKVVPKRTNLPGMSRGRGGGRGGRGGFGGGRGSPYGGRGG
                     GGYGGPPPRGGGYRGGYRPRASGYRPY"
     PFAM_domain     complement(join(35002..35089,35301..35422))
                     /aSDomain="RRM_1"
                     /aSTool="clusterhmmer"
                     /database="32.0"
                     /db_xref="PF00076.22"
                     /db_xref="GO:0003676"
                     /description="RNA recognition motif. (a.k.a. RRM, RBD, or
                     RNP domain)"
                     /detection="hmmscan"
                     /domain_id="clusterhmmer_input.path1.gene705_0030"
                     /evalue="3.50E-16"
                     /gene_ontologies="GO:0003676: nucleic acid binding"
                     /label="input.path1.gene705"
                     /locus_tag="input.path1.gene705"
                     /protein_end="184"
                     /protein_start="114"
                     /score="58.8"
                     /tool="antismash"
                     /translation="VFVGNVDYGASPEEIQAHFQECGSINRVTILLDKFTGHPKGYAYV
                     EFTEPELVHQALVLNDSTFRGRNLK"
     CDS             join(37552..37674,37888..38546,38595..39093,39142..40112,
                     40675..40847,41217..41476,41912..41971)
                     /Name="input.path1.gene706"
                     /gene="input.path1.gene706"
                     /source="GlimmerHMM"
                     /transl_table=1
                     /translation="MDFLKSAVASAISKGPAFGYTFGDRVDIDDSIWTLYNGTKRNETV
                     AERYQTDSYIYIATERLSPLSWHVKRKSLTDETIKWGLHNVAKTLKFVNTDATSIHACI
                     RPASIFFSESGEWKLGGFDALSSVKEDDAVLPTYGSLIPDSHRYMPPEVSKGGWEVIKQ
                     NPAHAVDSYNFGTLIFEVFNGSFQGSDQLGQMKNIPPSMQQMYKRLLNPNPKARMSVSQ
                     FLDSGKRIGGFFQTPLIQVTEDIESIGLKSEDERNEVLGKLDEVADDFPADFFKMKVLP
                     ELLKSVEFGGGGAKVFGTVMQIGAKLSDEEYETQITPVVVRLFANPDRAIRVCLLNNLP
                     LMIDHLPQKIVNNQIFPQMVTGFTDVAPVVREETVKAVLVIVPKLSDRIVNGELLRHLA
                     KTANDEQAGIRTNTTICLGKIARNLGANSRAKVLSAAFARSLRDPFVHARNAALMALSA
                     TADLFSEEDCASKLLPVMCPALVDKEKVIRDQAQKTVEIYITRIRKYTANMPDTVLPSP
                     SATSTSGGPGAPRMGTPAADSGWAGWAISSFTNKLAAASGQMQAGSGPANSAADQRSQS
                     VPPPAVPTASKPTLTPSNRPGMTLTKSAAPIPTIASPDPVDAFNDEAEDFDGDWGGFGD
                     DATSKKQEEEEDPWGTPNISTATTPAANYDDKGEPDFAGWLAAQSQTKKPGAKPLPKGL
                     AKSSTAPKPTTATKKPVVARTAGAPNVKKVVVAQPKKEVKKPEPKANEDEEEGWGDAHH
                     ACLLRPYPLLASGANILLSNDDGWAQLNIRTFYSALTAAGNSVVLSAPADNKSGTDGLT
                     TLAPQFFTPSSPALVVAGPNIGSNLGSTTLVSGTVGAATYAAANGHPAIAFSGASGSQI
                     SYLTTPIPAYSTIYASLATRLVSAYGILVFEKNFETFILEEQV"
     PFAM_domain     37900..38439
                     /aSDomain="Pkinase"
                     /aSTool="clusterhmmer"
                     /database="32.0"
                     /db_xref="PF00069.25"
                     /db_xref="GO:0004672"
                     /db_xref="GO:0005524"
                     /db_xref="GO:0006468"
                     /description="Protein kinase domain"
                     /detection="hmmscan"
                     /domain_id="clusterhmmer_input.path1.gene706_0031"
                     /evalue="9.60E-08"
                     /gene_ontologies="GO:0004672: protein kinase activity"
                     /gene_ontologies="GO:0005524: ATP binding"
                     /gene_ontologies="GO:0006468: protein phosphorylation"
                     /label="input.path1.gene706"
                     /locus_tag="input.path1.gene706"
                     /protein_end="225"
                     /protein_start="45"
                     /score="31.7"
                     /tool="antismash"
                     /translation="AERYQTDSYIYIATERLSPLSWHVKRKSLTDETIKWGLHNVAKTL
                     KFVNTDATSIHACIRPASIFFSESGEWKLGGFDALSSVKEDDAVLPTYGSLIPDSHRYM
                     PPEVSKGGWEVIKQNPAHAVDSYNFGTLIFEVFNGSFQGSDQLGQMKNIPPSMQQMYKR
                     LLNPNPKARMSVSQFLD"
     PFAM_domain     40727..40846
                     /aSDomain="SurE"
                     /aSTool="clusterhmmer"
                     /database="32.0"
                     /db_xref="PF01975.17"
                     /db_xref="GO:0016787"
                     /description="Survival protein SurE"
                     /detection="hmmscan"
                     /domain_id="clusterhmmer_input.path1.gene706_0032"
                     /evalue="2.80E-06"
                     /gene_ontologies="GO:0016787: hydrolase activity"
                     /label="input.path1.gene706"
                     /locus_tag="input.path1.gene706"
                     /protein_end="808"
                     /protein_start="768"
                     /score="27.2"
                     /tool="antismash"
                     /translation="ILLSNDDGWAQLNIRTFYSALTAAGNSVVLSAPADNKSGT"
     PFAM_domain     41243..41401
                     /aSDomain="SurE"
                     /aSTool="clusterhmmer"
                     /database="32.0"
                     /db_xref="PF01975.17"
                     /db_xref="GO:0016787"
                     /description="Survival protein SurE"
                     /detection="hmmscan"
                     /domain_id="clusterhmmer_input.path1.gene706_0033"
                     /evalue="1.10E-13"
                     /gene_ontologies="GO:0016787: hydrolase activity"
                     /label="input.path1.gene706"
                     /locus_tag="input.path1.gene706"
                     /protein_end="870"
                     /protein_start="817"
                     /score="51.4"
                     /tool="antismash"
                     /translation="FFTPSSPALVVAGPNIGSNLGSTTLVSGTVGAATYAAANGHPAIA
                     FSGASGSQ"
     CDS             complement(42101..43132)
                     /ID="input.cds707.1"
                     /Name="input.path1.gene707"
                     /Note="single-exon"
                     /gene="input.path1.gene707"
                     /phase="0"
                     /source="GlimmerHMM"
                     /transl_table=1
                     /translation="MAKPPLKNGKPITNDSKDPNGSLLKGLKSKKNTIKAVALWELALI
                     TESFLDRRKTIYSEINRKNGATHKQVVDVCLSEVKLLISRLNIGLDPHFRPNDEAEKNA
                     QLQAISLVPQIAPPLRVAAIQGPGVPPTTTRAMITDAAGGFAKSLSSPENGVKTREYVK
                     KGTAEVSQHLKNVSEEVEARSSGLYAQFMASPLGYPFRHSLRRSANMIVTGAPYSRLSM
                     LVHAITILANLTVSSLLEDEYGRMQDEVAQIVRVFTEALNKLDEYVAKLSVHWSDFDTL
                     AKPEAQRKQVEEVQQVRECLRAGLERILRQFGEYLTGLQMSRLEIQEAKRVAANGPQMA
                     EVR"
     PFAM_domain     complement(42143..43132)
                     /aSDomain="Ndc1_Nup"
                     /aSTool="clusterhmmer"
                     /database="32.0"
                     /db_xref="PF09531.10"
                     /description="Nucleoporin protein Ndc1-Nup"
                     /detection="hmmscan"
                     /domain_id="clusterhmmer_input.path1.gene707_0034"
                     /evalue="1.30E-77"
                     /label="input.path1.gene707"
                     /locus_tag="input.path1.gene707"
                     /protein_end="330"
                     /protein_start="0"
                     /score="262.0"
                     /tool="antismash"
                     /translation="MAKPPLKNGKPITNDSKDPNGSLLKGLKSKKNTIKAVALWELALI
                     TESFLDRRKTIYSEINRKNGATHKQVVDVCLSEVKLLISRLNIGLDPHFRPNDEAEKNA
                     QLQAISLVPQIAPPLRVAAIQGPGVPPTTTRAMITDAAGGFAKSLSSPENGVKTREYVK
                     KGTAEVSQHLKNVSEEVEARSSGLYAQFMASPLGYPFRHSLRRSANMIVTGAPYSRLSM
                     LVHAITILANLTVSSLLEDEYGRMQDEVAQIVRVFTEALNKLDEYVAKLSVHWSDFDTL
                     AKPEAQRKQVEEVQQVRECLRAGLERILRQFGEYLTGLQMSRLEIQEAK"
ORIGIN
        1 aacaacagca ccttttcgtc gccaaaccat tcagagcgtt ctctcaccac cacgctcacg
       61 acgatacaat ctactgctcc ttcgaacgtc ttaggcggtg gccatgcacc gaacactcaa
      121 cctgccaatg cgccgcctgt gcaattctcc caccaattcc caacatcgcc tccaccgtct
      181 gccattcccc cgcaccttgc gccgcaacag ccgcaccctc atagctacca ggctgcaact
      241 gcaaacaata tgcttacaga caatgcatcc atcttgacac tggcgtcttc ctcgaagcgc
      301 cgtcgtcgga actctctcga tacgaacgcg tcagtccgcg ctctggctcc gtcttcagtg
      361 tggggaggta gccgcgagtc attgcctttg agcgttttgt ctggtacagc cgacaacctc
      421 tacagccctc ccaacagggc tggcgttgct gctggcttcg ccaatgcaga gcgtgcgagc
      481 gtgtactcgt cctctggagt ggccgctcct gctctgccta gcgagcgtaa cagctactac
      541 gcgaataaac aaaatacgga tgggatgagc gtccgcagcg ggttgctagg tcacggccgt
      601 accgatagta tcaacggcag cattggacct aaccctgcca gcccacttgc cagccctaga
      661 gaaacaacag gaccggggaa agtgagcagg caaagctcag actggcaaga gggacgagac
      721 ggtagcacag cgggagacga aggagacgac ccagcaagcc ccgtgtcagc tgaacataac
      781 gacaaggaaa agagcaaacc aatttgactg ggatgagaaa tgatgatgta tcggtttggg
      841 ctaaggagtt tgttctatga tgataccaaa cggacgggcc ggcatgggat caggtataag
      901 caggtggttt tttagtacac gggtcttgca tcgaccggcg ttggtaagga gttttgaaat
      961 cagtatacga cccttttttt ctttaagttc aggctttata ccctcggtgg catgagcgta
     1021 tagtcctgca tcgggttggt gtgctaatta agtttcaatc tcaatttttt agtgtccgct
     1081 tcgttcgtct tttccattct tccaaaggag ctatgcatcg gggctgtcta ctggtgtttt
     1141 cctttaccaa aaaacttagc attcgccatc aataggacgg agaaagtaat gtgaagatac
     1201 atcgcgtgaa atggatggta tggctcctcc ccgatagcac ttcaataacc cttgcgcctg
     1261 cagtatgttg gggactcatc ataaaagata tggcccacga acctacttta tatacgcttg
     1321 gtgaatttca atctcagctc ttcttatcag ccttcacttt cactttcact ctcgtcagtt
     1381 ttataggtcc ttcctgctag ttgctctggt actgtcgtag ccacgtgctg cgcctgccac
     1441 ttataactgt agactggcgc catatctccc acatcccacc acctcacctc cacacaactc
     1501 ttctgcaacg taccacgatt cggacctcgc aatcgccatg agtgtgtcta ctagtgcacc
     1561 cgcggctaag cccgccggcg gccctctcca gatcatcgtt gttcccagcg gcgattttac
     1621 catacaactc acaccagctg caacgcctcc cgcagagaaa cccgcaaacg cggtacccaa
     1681 acgcgcgagg acggtgcagt tccgcgtctc ccgcgctgtc ctccgcgagc actcgagttt
     1741 ctttgagaca attctgaata gtcatcccaa tatggtacgt atagctacgc tttagttcta
     1801 gtccacgtgc aatcggcacc tgcgacaact cccttgcaac ttgtagtcac cattcattga
     1861 acgtggactt gaattgcgaa tgggctgcac gttttctcta tccaagcaaa gtctttacca
     1921 tactaacgtt gataggctga tgtcaccttc gacaacaagg gcagcggctt cggctatgct
     1981 ctcgagatct ggcttcgtgc catccacaat ggagcccaca cactcccaaa tagcctcaag
     2041 gccacacaca tggagcgcgc ctgggtcgct atcggagtag gagaacagtt tggctttgca
     2101 cctaaccaca ttgataaaat taagccgtgg ttcctggagt gctaccacta tgctctcagc
     2161 aatggaggac tcacgccatt tgcggcttgt tgtctcacct tcccatgcag cgtcttcgat
     2221 catgcggagg gcttcatgaa gctcacgaag tttctggcgt acaacaccaa tggcaacatt
     2281 ttcacccaca atccctctaa cttccatggg ctcaatgcgg atgcacgtat ccttgatggt
     2341 aagacggagg tgttcttaat gtcattatgg atcgcatgct aacaaggtta aggtccactt
     2401 acgactgctc gcgcccacat ccagtcaatc ctggacaaag agcttacttt tcccatcgac
     2461 aaactccaca aggctacttg cacttgtcgc aaagagacag cctttgacta cgaggatgct
     2521 ttgagggctc tcgattgttg gccggtcgat cgtgccgtac agaaatatcc catcgctgaa
     2581 atcattgagg agctggagaa cttcgagttc aactcgaaga ccaagtgtga gtctggtgtg
     2641 tgcacccacg actttaagaa ctccgtcaat atcgccattc gcaaggcgaa gtttgcgttc
     2701 gacggtctct gcttagactg catggagcgc agccaggtag acaatgttga tggccaaacc
     2761 cgccaggaat tcttagagaa gaactctcca ttcaaaggct gctgggacat tgactgccgc
     2821 tacggacacg gccgtgcttc ttggtaagtc cacccagcca tgctgataca gtaggtttac
     2881 gacgctgact ggtcgaaggt actattcctg gatgggaccg tcctccgttc gtcgtgatat
     2941 tctcaacaaa caccgcgagg acaagaagaa tgttggtttc ggcaaaggtg gccgccgtgc
     3001 taggcgaggc cctcgcgctt ccaaagaccg tgagtcccag cacgaagagt ctgaccaggg
     3061 caaacatact gaccaggaag gcaccattgt gcctaatact ggcctcgcga aatcatctgt
     3121 cagctcgccg acagccggag gcattgcaaa cactacgagc gacaaggaga acgacgacca
     3181 tcactactac caggttggca gcgacgcaga tgatgacgac gagtttttcg atgctgaaga
     3241 ctcctctcta ggaggtttca ccgtaaccga cgataccgac gtactggatc acgatgctat
     3301 ccactgatca gcccactcat agcagcttta tctgccatcg taggattatg gcgcaaggaa
     3361 atggtacgag ggttcgcttt ttcacgaaga ttgatcggta atccatgatg tcttaggatg
     3421 tttccatttc ctaatcccca tacgggagat ttcattgctc atatggtccg aggcttctct
     3481 ggatcagcca ccaaagctgg tgaccggacc ctctcgaatc cttcgaaacc atagtcacat
     3541 atgctcgtag gatgtcactc tagcgtgacc ccaataatac aaatcttata tgcatgaaca
     3601 agcctcgtgc tctctctcct tcatgcatgc atgcaaagtg acacctacaa ggccttcctc
     3661 aacgcgctct taaacggaat aatctgcacc ttctcccaat cccacactcc cccagtgaca
     3721 tacacatccc tcttcaacct ctccacaacc tcctccctcg tgctcgcccc aatcagcatc
     3781 gcagacccct tcatcttggg cgtctcgcct tccttgacgg gctcctcgag catggcgcct
     3841 gtgggtgata gcgttagtaa attaacagag tatgaaattg aactaacgga gtatgaaata
     3901 aaaggaaaga aaaggaaaga aaaggaaaga aagggaaaga aaggtaaggg aaccgaagta
     3961 aagaagagaa acacataccc cccacaacca aaacgtctca acatccgcct tcaaccccca
     4021 atgtggtccg gtcgaacggc tagccgtttc tccagcgcgc cctcaaagtc cggcgcgatg
     4081 acgagccatt cttggagcgg ggccgcagac gtagaggtag acattgtcct tgtcgttgct
     4141 gggtagccgg tggtaagacg tatgtgtcgt gcgtgcacag gtagacgacg tgtagacgta
     4201 agcgctggtg tgtatgtaga taccgatgca cgtaaagtcg cagccgtcga caatcctcgt
     4261 ctctggcctt gaagcgtggt gcgtgtcgcg agccggagga gggaggaagg ttgcaggtgc
     4321 atgaacggag cgataaacag atacgtatat ataatatgca ggtaagaagc gttcgcaggc
     4381 tacgctacgt tacgttacac caggcggggt gtgtggggcg cggtcgtccg ttggttgggg
     4441 ggtgagtgga ggggagctgt ttgcctggcc tggttctttg tcctctttgt ttgtttgtca
     4501 gccgggggtg ttattggtgt acatgcacac acgctgtatc tctctcacac atacacatac
     4561 acagtatata tatatgcata tatgcatgca aggggaggga aaaaactgac gtgattcaca
     4621 gcgcaactac gggatgctag agcgaattgg gctttgcggg acgattgtat gtagaaagat
     4681 gtcgttgcaa aggcgtgggt gcggcgaagg gcgtggcgcg tggggcacat gcggtgtgcg
     4741 gccgtggtac ggatgcgaca acggagctcc atgcggggtg acgaaacggg gtgaaccgag
     4801 gtacgcggag ccgaatgggg tagtgtacat gcatgcatac atccactgga ttactccaca
     4861 gcatgtacgt agactaatca acgaagacgg ctcacaatct tgggatctgg tctctctaag
     4921 acataaatgc ttgctccttg tacctattaa gctacataat gcaccgacga cttcgtaaac
     4981 gacatgtcct ccgcgttaac caaaagccgg acccaagaac gccatatcca tacatgaggg
     5041 aatatacaga gcaaccatct gccctcatcc gtgcccgtcg ttacctatac acatcgcttc
     5101 gtaactttcc cacgcttaac cgctgcacat catgcacgcc tccttgttct ctatcgagca
     5161 cgcaagaacg gcatcggagt agatgtcgcc ctcacggtca gcgctgtcct tgccgtcttc
     5221 ctcctgcttg gagcgagctt cggggagagc ctcgtcgtca ggctgctccg tagagtcagc
     5281 tgccacgatc ttggggctgt caccctcagg cacgtcggcc ttgatgggct tggtgtcaag
     5341 tgcgtccttg gtcactccat tcagctgctt gttctccgag ccaggggagg agttgctgat
     5401 ggcgtgggga cgccattggg agatgcgttg acggcgccgt taggggcctc ggtcgctgcc
     5461 atggggcgag ggacaggagt tgagggagcg cctgcaccga ggccgcgtcg cttggcggga
     5521 agcgcgcgag cgacggtctt atcctcgacc aagagagctt cctggtcaac agtgaactgg
     5581 ataggtgcag aggcggccat ggtacggagg tagtacagac cggtcttgag accgagcttc
     5641 cagcctgcga agtgcataga cgtgatcttg cccatagttg gctccttcat gtgaatgttg
     5701 agcgactgag actggtcgat gaaagcacca cggtcagcgg acatttggat gatggtacgc
     5761 tgcgagatct cccagacggt cttgtacaga gccttgatct catcagggat gttgggaatg
     5821 cgctggatgg aaccgccgtc agcgatgatg cggttcttca tgttgtcaga ccagagaccc
     5881 atgtcgacaa ggtccttgag gagccatggg ttgacgacct ggaactcgcc agccaacaca
     5941 cgacgagagt agatgttgga tgtgtaaggc tcgaagcact cgttgtagcc gagaatctgg
     6001 gatgtagaag ctgtcggcat gggtgcgacg agaagggagt tgcgaacacc gtgctcggca
     6061 atcttctcct tcaacgagga ccagtcccac aattcagagg gagtgacatt ccacatgtcg
     6121 tattgaagga taccctgcga gacaggagat ccggggtagg tctcatacgg tccgagctcc
     6181 ttggccagat cgcaagaagc agtcaaggcg gcatggtaga tagtctcgaa gatttgaatg
     6241 ttaagagtct tggcctcggg ggagtcgaaa ggcatacgga gagccaagaa agtatcggca
     6301 agaccttgga caccaagacc aatggggcgg tgcctaaagt tgctcttgcg agcctctggg
     6361 acagggtagt ggttgacctc gatgatcttg ttcaagttct tggtgacgat ctcagtgatc
     6421 tcgtggagct tttggaaatc gaactcgccg ttcttctcgt cgacaaacct agggagggca
     6481 agagaggcaa gattgcacac ggccacctca tcgggggcgg tgtactcaat gatctcagtg
     6541 caaaggttgg agctgcggat cgtacccagg ttcttctggt tgctcttgcg gttgcaagca
     6601 tccttgtaga gcatgtacgg gtttccagtc tcggtctggg cttcgagaat ggcataccac
     6661 agcttctggg cgcgaacagt ctcacgtcca cggccctcgg cctcgtaacg tgcgtagagt
     6721 tcctcgaact catctccata gacgtcagct agacctggtg cctcactagg gcagaacagg
     6781 gtccagttgc cgttctcttg gacacgcttc atgaacagat ccggaaccca cagggcgtag
     6841 aacaagtcac gtgcacgtac ctcctccttg ccgtggttct tgcgcaggtc aaggaagctg
     6901 aagacatccg cgtgccatgg ctccaggtag atggcgaagg caccaggacg cttgttgcct
     6961 ccctggtcga cgtatctagc agtgttgttg tagacacgaa gcatgggaat aagaccattc
     7021 gaagtaccgt tggtgcctcc gatataggag ccagtggcac gaatgcagtg gacattgaga
     7081 ccaataccgc cagcagtctt ggagatcata gcacacgtct tcagggtatc gtagatgccc
     7141 tcgatactgt cctccttcat gtcgatgagg aagcatgatg acatctgagg cgaaggggta
     7201 ccagcgttga agagcgttgg tgacgcgtgt gtgaaatatt tctgtgacat catgtcgtat
     7261 gtctcgatga ccttctcgat gtcgtcgccg tggatgccga cagcaacacg catgagcatg
     7321 tgctgtgggc gctccgccac cttgccgttg atgcggagca ggtatgatcg ctctagggtc
     7381 ttgaaaccga agaactggta gttgaagtcg cggtcataca cgatggcaga gttgagctcc
     7441 tcggcatgct tctgcacagt ctcgtagaca gactttgaga tcatgggctg gttcttgcca
     7501 ttcttggggt tgacgtaggt gtacaggtcg tgcactactg cagaccattg cttctttgtt
     7561 tgcttgtgga ggtttgatac agcaatgcgg gcggcgagga tggcatagtc tgggtgggtc
     7621 acagtcatgt aggctgctgt ctcggcggcc ttggagttgt tagtcgtgct ggatgggtgc
     7681 tggatacaga tgtgtgacgt accaagttat ccaactcgac tgttgtcacg ccgtgatata
     7741 caccggagat gaccttcatt gtgatggcgg cggggtcgac atggtccggg tcaaggccat
     7801 aacatagccg tgacacgcgg gctgtgatct tgtcgaactg gacgcgttct ttgcgtccgt
     7861 cttaagcaca tgtcagtctg gtggtcgacg acatgcaggt accggcaggg gttgcaaaaa
     7921 gcgattggac gatgcatata gacagtactt accgcgcttg tgaacaaaca ttttgagagg
     7981 ataaagaaat taaaggtata tgggtatctc gcgcgtgaag aggtggtgtg gaagcggcct
     8041 ggagcggagg ggtggggagg cttttaaatc aagacgcgtg aatgcaaaac acgcgcgcga
     8101 acgcacggcc gtaagacgcg cctgcctcgc acttaacgtc gtaagtggtt gcttggtcag
     8161 cgcacgtgca actgcgcgct aggcaaagtg tttcgccgaa tcgccgagcg ctcgactctt
     8221 ttcaggataa caccagacca agggaccggc gagcgatcga ggagcagcgc gtcatccgga
     8281 gcaattggcc attccctcgt ccccggccat catacacatc gctagcccac catggcgggc
     8341 ggccacatga agtaccgcca cctctcccgg tcctcgcagc accgagaagc cctcctccgc
     8401 aacctcgtca catcgctgtt caagcacgaa acaataacga caacatggca caaggccaag
     8461 gaggcgcaga gactggcgga gaagctgatt acactgggaa agaagaacac ggaggcgacg
     8521 cgacggaggg cgcatcagat attctttgta tgcctttcca gtttccccgg tctgtgtgca
     8581 gccattgatt atctaggaac ccaatgaaat ggtccccaaa ctcttcggcc ccataagaga
     8641 gcgctatctc gaacgacccg gtggttatac gcgcgtcctg cgcatcgagc ccgtcaagga
     8701 agatcaggcc gaatctgcca ttctcgagct ggtcgatggt ccccaggaca tgcgcttcgc
     8761 tatgacggca aagacattgt ccaacttgcg cgaatctacc cccatgaacg agctcacggc
     8821 caagaatgtg aagaaggtca cccaattccg gaaagatggt gtcgaacaac tacggggaat
     8881 ggttgagaag atgagagtag gcaagaaaat gaactgggat gagagaacac tgctaggtcc
     8941 caagagggtg tatttgctag aggaaagcga caagagaagg ttgcatctac cggaagcggt
     9001 caacgacggc gaattgccca accccgtgaa gctgctgcat ggtggagtgc tgcagaaggg
     9061 cacaaagatc cagaacgtgc ggggaatcct ggaccgacag aagaccaagg ccaaggaact
     9121 tgcacagcga caagcagagc aggcgcgagt gcagcaagag gaaattgcga aagccctagc
     9181 ggattagagt cggcctcctt gtattatact gtcttgatag tacacttcaa taccctgtac
     9241 actaaacggc actgctcatt gcagctagca cgttacacca gccatcaatt tgagcatcaa
     9301 cactaaactg aacgtaacac ggaagatatg tctgaagcag tttgcatgga gaaatcaaat
     9361 atgcgagcaa aaaggcatat acattagaca tttcatgatc tatgaatgtg gagttggacc
     9421 tgctatcata ctactcgttc caaattccaa caacacaatg agtaggcaag agactgtaca
     9481 ctgtgctacg cagcccaata atcaataata tggtggcgat gctttataat cagacaattt
     9541 aagctccagc ccaaccccac cttctttgta cggtttcttt ggggtcgacg agaaagtagg
     9601 cgtcgaaatg cagttagtta accatgtcca ttctaagatt catatcagca caacccacgt
     9661 atcttgagct tgacaagaac cacctaccca gaacccgatc atccttgttg caactattgt
     9721 tacatctcga atgcagcgaa cgaacctcct ttgctatatc cttgctgtgt gcttttagtg
     9781 aacagttctt tattcatgat taggggaacc atcttaccag gaataaaccg ccttggtagt
     9841 ctgcttcact ctaccggtga ggaacaggtt cacctcgtat ttaaacccgt taatcgtttt
     9901 agaagccatg gtgtaatggc ttttatcctt gtttaccttg cactgtttcc catccttgtg
     9961 ttttttctca aggtccttag ccagtgcttc gacggcggta ccgcggtctt tgtttttgcc
    10021 gttcgtacag aagcagtgga tatcgatgga ggtctctgag cctgcaccta ttttgatttt
    10081 ttcagtggtg gatatgaaat gggtaaggcc aatgtagcat acgcttttca agctcggttg
    10141 gcacctcgat gctggaggat accactcgaa ccgctgaggt gtctggtggg agtgcggcga
    10201 tgggcgcgac gaacgcaaag gcgagaagta cgagtacgga aagtttgaac atggtgaggg
    10261 atgtgtgact tctgctgctc tgtatgctat acccaggtat atactacaat tttatgtata
    10321 tggatgcacc tgttttgctc cggcccccgt actgcaaatc aaccctgttt acgcctcatg
    10381 tgaggcatac ggggcgcctg aataaaccaa tgcaccatat cactacattt agcacataaa
    10441 agttcttcgg gcatcttcat tgaggcgtgg gccatgcatt tctcttagca tgatctcggc
    10501 gaggaatatg caaactgata cgatattggg ggcggaacct tgtcaggaac aagtgaaacc
    10561 gattcggcaa gaaatgtaca ttactgtaaa tatagtaagc actaccgtag cgcgaagtat
    10621 gcggcggaag acaaggctgt tacgagaaag ccgactcgat agcgggtgat gcacggcgta
    10681 cagggatcga agcgcctgcc cgcctaatcg ttgcacgctg ggccattcag ctgcattacc
    10741 gttcctctga tccgaacgca agttttcaac ccaaccccat ttttcgcgct tcctaccagg
    10801 atcgattttg gtgagagatg ggtcgaaggg atctcgggga tactcgtcgt gaacactttg
    10861 gtgaaggaac aaaaattatc ggggtgctgg attggtctgg tactccgctc ttattgtttg
    10921 ctatcgtggt gtgccttctg tttctctgaa tctaatgcgt ggagtttatt atgtagccga
    10981 tgtcgcggtt gtctcattac atagattgtg gtaacaacga aagcgcttgt ttcgtctaca
    11041 gtagtctaag actttcaaca ctacactgat acaaggaaat ggaattccaa tatgtcaaaa
    11101 ccaccattgt aaaccaattt tctcacttcc tccatgccaa ctcgagtcac atcgccaatc
    11161 accttagctc tcagacttga ctaacagact cctttgacct gaggctctcg tccaaagagc
    11221 cccctctaga acccttggaa gaccaacgtc ccgaagtaga cccaagtgaa aacacactgc
    11281 gcatgttctt cgccatactc tccatagacc tatccctgaa gagtccgcgg agagtaggga
    11341 gacatgccgc cagaactccg agacagatag agagaagcat ccagtacaac tctgtcgtga
    11401 tcatcactat ctttattaat aaatgcgttt ataaaagtga cggcaactta cactcttcat
    11461 cgaaatctga actgaaacca atggatttgt tccatatcat ccagatcatt ctgactagcg
    11521 agcttcccgc agccaggaaa ccgaggagaa aaacgccggt gacggcgact ttgcgtcctg
    11581 tgggtagttg caatttccat acctatcgag gtactgtcag aatactgctc atttaatcat
    11641 gtatccgctc ttcgggtgac tcacaaatgg gatgggaata agcaatatca gggcatccgt
    11701 aatgaaatcc gagatggagt gcgagtaccc aactgcaaac gtatccacac acttggccac
    11761 caagttctct gggctggtaa acaatgtttg cacgtccttt ctgcacatga aaatgaaagc
    11821 gaacacccat gatagagccc atcctgcaat cagggtgatc atgaccacga agaaccagtt
    11881 gcgaaggttc ttcttggagc gtatcactgt gaagatgcgg cggtagaata gcagcatgct
    11941 gattttcaac aatcctgctg tggcggtgaa gaggatcaaa gaagagtatt cggtctgttt
    12001 aatcttagca tataagaata aagagagcac ttgaagcgcg tacccttcgc gtcgctacaa
    12061 tccgagacgt cggtcccgca aactccggta caaagtcctc gctagtcata tcgacgtctg
    12121 gtgacgggag aagcatgtag cggtagccta gtgatttggt acccagaccg tagaagtaca
    12181 tcgttgctag accgatgact ccggcgaata ctggtatcat gagccagtca tctggttgga
    12241 acttttgtcc aagttgtctt cgtgtcatga accgtaggat tatgacgacg acatctagca
    12301 caaggaatgg gatgatggaa ccgtagaggg aggggatgga gggcgtgtcg aagaacatct
    12361 tggcaaggga accacagtag tttcgtcaat agagtgatag aacgaatgct ctgctcagac
    12421 gcgacaatga tcaagttgag ctgaatcacg gatcatgaac gatttaagtg agtcgtggga
    12481 agcaaatgcg ggagttgtgc aatgtacaga atggtaccgt caatacgaaa tcggccccct
    12541 cgacattcac gagcgttaaa ctttcgttct catcacggta aagcgtatgc cttgctggcg
    12601 ggtattctta gaggctcatc gcgatcttgg aatttgcctt atcgaatgca gtcgcggcca
    12661 tgtaggaggc atacccacgt agttcaggcg cccaacgcgc cgcatgctgc acgcgaccca
    12721 agactcacga tatcatgcat gtacatagtg gaatagatac gaagtgccgt cttgtcccga
    12781 gcctcccgat gaaaaagtga aatggaaact gcatgctgac ctccgacgcc agatgggagg
    12841 ctgtggggtc gattttaggc gaggctgagc tgccaaggta aggtcgccaa catgtgcagt
    12901 acgtacgtac gttggcgaag ttcatttata gttctgacgg ctgtgcggca ggagtcgccc
    12961 caattgaata ccacacgcga agcaagggtg tgttctagaa ctcacgaaga aggcattgta
    13021 tcgtgtgatt gctgcaatct tgcaggaaaa ttgtagtggg gattaaatta ttcattgttt
    13081 ggctacgatt gtacatcatc ggatacgatt ccacttgtgt tcctcatcca gccttagcac
    13141 ctcagtttgc acagattctt gggagaagca gttttcttga ttctccagat gctgatgatg
    13201 gatatcgctt agctagaaaa taacatgtta gtcattgtga atgtggggag gtttctggat
    13261 taacgcacat atcacctcgt cgcactctgg ggaaagcgtg atctcaaggt ctcgtcgctc
    13321 agctgtgatg gttagtcccc tcaaagcatg gagagaccgt acgacatacc aggaactggt
    13381 gcagtcaggg ccaaaaccgc caatgcgacc aaaacgataa gtgagaagcg aaacatggcg
    13441 atggacttgc ttgtttccag taaatgtgtc cagaaattcg gtgcaaagaa agcaatgtac
    13501 tcgagttgta tattagaacg gaataaagac aattaagagt gtagatatca gtacattttc
    13561 ttgcaagagg aatcgtgcaa gggatacctg tcagcctgac tgctttagcg tcctgcatgt
    13621 ttgcctttcg gtttttggga ccccagccgg cgcttcgagc gttcaaccta gcgatcgggt
    13681 aactcggcca atacggaact gtacctggct gtgcaaccat cgtataatca tggctaggtt
    13741 tgggggcgac ttccttggcc atacttttac caaaggtagt ggtcgcgttg tgcatttggt
    13801 aatttattat ctacacatta ttgacttggc tcgggaaaag tgatttcagc tcaggcatcc
    13861 tgcatacgcc tctgtcaagg tgacttggtt aactgtcctg aactgtcaat atcaccgagc
    13921 tctgagtatt gattcatatc gaactggcgg atgagtttct agaacggcaa tttctaacag
    13981 ccccgacgct atacggtttt aagatccatc ggatcaattg tagcagaagc atacagcaac
    14041 agcataccca ggtactgcgt gtcaatcatg agcgcatcaa tggatgagga aagacaactg
    14101 cttcttgatt gctacgatga aaatgatcac aagagatcgt acacaaaccc caattctcaa
    14161 cagagatctt ggttgttcac cattgttata ccgctttttc tcttcgcctc tgtcgccgtg
    14221 aacctcttcc aagctttaca tcctcgaccc catttcgaaa attttacaat atgtaagtta
    14281 tctcctcgcc ttctttttct cttattgacc ggttcatagt cccagagctg gagaacttga
    14341 gaggaagggt aacgagtgat catgtagagc acggcaaacc gcatagcgaa tttcaaggac
    14401 cgcccaacaa tgctaccgcg acagcatggg ctgctctttt acaacgtgag tcgctctata
    14461 ctttgaatcg gtcagaatga ttaacaagac tcaagctttc tatttcaatg tctcggcagg
    14521 agaactcttg acagccgacg tcccgtcttc ggaagccatc agagtcaaag acggaggctt
    14581 cctcgccagt ctcggcgttt accacgagct acactgtctg gcatgttcct tcctctctcg
    14641 atacgagaac actactaaca tcaagtcaaa gaaccaactc cgcaacttcc tgtacttaga
    14701 ctccgccccc gagaacctgc gagcgaagga tataacctac tggcgctctc accttgatca
    14761 ttgtatcgag gttctcaggc tgtctgccat atgcaatgca gatctaagct tgtacacttt
    14821 cacttggcct gagcagaagg atgctgagtt tctggatgca cactcaaaga cgcctaggaa
    14881 gtgtgtggat tgggatcagg tggagcagtg gagtttggag cggagcgtat cattgacgcc
    14941 tacgatagtg gttcctcaga attgaggaga gatgacgaga agaagaaacg aaggatgatt
    15001 tgaagtaggg tgtacatcac caggaagtag atggtaatta agcctgcact gcaacatagt
    15061 tgttgtatct attttcttac atacatgcct cctgattcat acgtcctcct tctctcacat
    15121 attatgctac ccctcctgta tctatcctta gaatcactgc ccaactacca caaaaagcgc
    15181 tggaccttcc ccggctcgct ttcccactca aacgtccggt acaaaaacat gtaccccaca
    15241 cccacattga cagcgagcaa ccacaccgtc tccagcacca acctcaaatc atacgactgt
    15301 cttccccctt gctgccagcg gtagggagac tcggtacatg caatctccac atcacccaag
    15361 gaatgataaa gtacctcggc tcgacgagcg gtgcagtaat caccgacagg gcggtggccg
    15421 ccgtccatac aaccacccag cttatctgcg tcgaaccatc ctcctttgcc gcgcgcacct
    15481 gcttctttgt cacagacttc gtactcggcg gcgtagcaga gcccagagtc tgcaccgcaa
    15541 gccacgcaca aatataatac accggcacag cagcgtactt tgcccaaggg tatcgaagca
    15601 ttatgcgaaa gacgtaaaac acgtagtggc ggttatccgc aagagtatac ggatgcacaa
    15661 tggtgttaaa gtgcacagcc gcaagcccaa acgcattgaa caggatagct gatatgaggc
    15721 tcggaacacc aacccgcgtc gctttccctg ttacgtacgt ttcagcgaaa ttccgtagtc
    15781 ccgctggtag tatcgcaacg acaggtcgaa gcaagcttgg aagtacgagt ggaaccgaga
    15841 aaaataccat gtacggccac agatacagca tctgcggtaa atgaatagta gccacatgtg
    15901 cagacttgtc gcctaggacg acgccgccgt tccaaacaac gaaagcagcg aagaggccga
    15961 cgagaagcac gtacgggacg acagctttga ttatggctac gggcctcttg agcagcacgt
    16021 cccgggggag gtaaaggaga aaagcaaagt agtgtcttgg accggctgtt tcgacggatg
    16081 tgtcgaagac ttcatcgtgc tgctttagcg tgtcgatgac ggataggccg gcggggaaga
    16141 tggcgaccca aaagatgttg gtttggcgga agaggagggc taggacgccg atgttgatgg
    16201 tgaggatgga ggagaggaaa ggggtcgcgg agcggcgttg ggagaggtag gtggagtagg
    16261 cggcgaggac gacgagggtg gagattacgt cggtgtagta gaggccggag aagaagaaga
    16321 gagggaaaaa aggctgatgt ttaaggcggt gtgagcgtct gagatggatg tctggccttt
    16381 gtcgtccggg ttggatgaag agggtttctg tgatgcgcgt aaggtacggc gaatctggta
    16441 tgatagaatg cagatgagac atatggctcc gacgttcagc gctcgtagtg tcgaggtatc
    16501 gcatcctgca ataggtttga ttatcaacga tgcaagatag ctttttaggt tagcaaattg
    16561 tacttttgga aggtagggga cgatgcacgt acagccctgg cggggttgtg atcttaggat
    16621 cccacgtata gtcattctgg cagtacttct gagcttgagg aatgtggaaa aactcatcct
    16681 agatacacaa ttgttattcg acttggacaa aatacgattc gttggcatag ttacaagata
    16741 gggctctggc actcgctcag acacaagttt aaaccatacc gccgagatat tcgcgatggc
    16801 tattgcgggc aacgcccaca cctgcagtag tgacggcata aataacccgt cgatcgtctt
    16861 tcttccgtgc tcctcgtcaa ttgatacagc cgcgacaggg tgaacgtcaa agccacgtgg
    16921 gtcgatttgg aaccctaaaa ttcggctaga gcggaacagg taacgcttcc ctcaccttaa
    16981 cgcgtcctca tcgcgtcaca cttcggggca ccgcattgca taattgcgct cttaccatgg
    17041 cgctgccgct tccgccgggg ctgacgcctc cagagatagc tttcatatgc gagatggaac
    17101 tcgtgaccat cattcctcgc cagcgccttg agggtctggc actgctgggc gtatgtgtgc
    17161 cccgcccgct acaccccaac atcaacaccc ctcttctcca tggatacgca tgcgttaatc
    17221 catgaacatg ggtgctgaat aaactgcagg gtcctttaaa gccactcaac ccccgcaaag
    17281 ggcttccata ccgctctggt tagcccttct actcaagagg cagcgtcgcg caaacatcct
    17341 ccctccgccc tggctctcac cagaaccgct ccaagccatc ttaaaacacg agacggaaac
    17401 ggacgccttc tccccgccac ctcgactacc agcgcccccc tcttccacag cagtgccctt
    17461 ctcgcccccg tttctcgcgt cctcgaccgc agacgctgcc gccgatgccc ttccctacca
    17521 ctggttggaa ctaggctcaa tgcttctaga agccgcgccc gacgatttcg aggacgcgaa
    17581 tgaagtacgg aagttgctgc gggggttgcg agaagcgagg atggcgaagc tgagagcggg
    17641 cgtggaggtt ctggatgcag ggggaggggt taagatgaat ggtgtggggg gcatggagtt
    17701 gggagaggcg cggagctttg tcacgggggt tatagatggg ctgaggaaga ttgggaagag
    17761 tcaggaggag gcgaggaggg agagggatag ggaggctggg tttagtccaa gccaggatta
    17821 tgaggatgat gagatggaga tgtgatgata ccctgggcat cttggtttgg tgatgtgccc
    17881 ttacaaaatg agataaatga taggaattgg gaatggattt tattatatga gatgggaatg
    17941 cccgtatgcc tgatatcgat aagaacaacg aaatgcaaga caaaagaaag ccccaggcgg
    18001 acaggcagct tgcggcccta ctgcttcaag atgaaaacct gtactcggac ttattcttca
    18061 aggctgttcg accgtaggaa gaaccaccca cctccccaac gccctcttca aatcccgcac
    18121 atccagcccc ccgcccccgc aacccaacaa accaccccat ccggcctcac agccaacgcc
    18181 ctcaacccca acccatcatt cacctccccg cctacatacc gcacccccag cggcccccaa
    18241 ctcttcacct cctcaacatc catcccctcc gtctccccaa aatcaacaac caagaaatca
    18301 cccccctcgc catctccccc aatcttttcc cattcgcaaa ctcaaaatcc gggacactat
    18361 gcccgaccaa cccgtgggat tcttccccac cgatggcata ccgatggcca agcccggaca
    18421 cgcgctctgt gaaatacgta tttcctgcct ccgtcgagat aaggtcagcg aagatgtcgt
    18481 acgcagcgcg gcccattggt ccaggctgga gtatagcgct ctgagcactc gcccatttga
    18541 gaactgcggc tgcgacgggg tgacgctcgt cgtgatatgt gtccaggaga cccggagcag
    18601 ccgtcccttt cactgtggcg gcgattttcc atcccaaatt gacggcatca ccgatgccga
    18661 ggctgacgcc ttgcgcgccg atgggactgt ggatgtgcgc tgcgtcacct gccaatagaa
    18721 tccttccttt cctatactgc tctgcttgca cagaccttag cgagaacgta gtcgcgactt
    18781 tcaactctgt aatcttcacg tccgtctgcg tgacgcgctg gacgacggat tggaggtgcg
    18841 ggatggtgat cggggtggag cggtcgaagg gctcgaggtc gacaatgtac cagccggacg
    18901 cgaagttgat gtatatacct gtttctgtgc ggatgaggcc gtgggggagg ggtctgtcga
    18961 gcgagaagac ggctttgtat ccgtaggctt cgtcggtgcc gccacggaag gggatgccgg
    19021 agaggcgtcg gatgaggctg cggccaccgt cgcagccgat gaggtagggg gttttgaaga
    19081 tctggtgggc gttggtattt gggttctggg gagatgggaa atgtgggtag gtacgtacct
    19141 tggaagtttg ggtgcacaca gtgacagagt cggcttcttc gtgtatggaa acgacttcct
    19201 caccgcgaag gatagtgact cctaattctt cggctctctg cgcgaacacg gtttcaatct
    19261 caaccatctt tgtgcccacc gtgagcgtag ttggccctgg gatgtaatac ttccaccgac
    19321 tcatggtcaa gtcgagctta ttagcgtcga gcacaatgcc agcgaagtgg ccggcataat
    19381 tggcaggagc atcgcttcgt tctttgatgg tcttctctat gatcttcgaa cgctgtgttt
    19441 gagatagaag gggatcgaga aggtcccgtc ggtacagggt ctcagatgag aggatgttga
    19501 gaccgcgaat accgagctcg tccttccata tagattttgg ctctacatct cgctcgagta
    19561 tgagtgtgcg taggccaaat agagcgagct cgcaggctag gaagaggccg acaggcccag
    19621 cacccacgat gatggcttcg taattgtggt cggccatttt tgtgagatgt aataaatgat
    19681 gtctgaacta ttaatgactg ttgaaagtcg agggaaaagg gaacgaagga tttgaaatct
    19741 tgaaatggga actcagcaga cagtcttgtg gcttatacat cagtcatggt aagcggattt
    19801 cctggtcaca ttaacatcct cctaccctga aggaagaaga tgcctagtgg agactgaccg
    19861 aagtccgaag gatcattgga agcttacaat gcagttgaat ggtatgagaa tgagctcagc
    19921 gatacatctg aagatggcaa tcagagcctt gaggaatcct tggtatcttg ggtagcattt
    19981 ggcgtaaaat cgatagccga ttagttcttg gaattttgcc accaggatac ggatgggctt
    20041 gattcataat atagcaattc aaaaatagaa cacatagtaa tcgcttgggt tcaataatcg
    20101 gcttcttaca catgcctgat ttgtaccatt tcgtgatcaa gtcggtctac tcagttgttt
    20161 gattatcatc gtggtgatca taacagatga ttttgatact agctaatagc acgatagtat
    20221 tttggaagtg attgtataga atctaatgca aaaaggaaat aaatatgcag agagaagaga
    20281 gagacaggaa tctagcttca caaagccaga atagcaacta ttccaaccca ttgtctattc
    20341 atccaaacac acccaattgc accaccaatt tccaatcctt tatggctgaa ccatattcga
    20401 cggagcgaga agcccatgag ctgtccagtt atctatatgc ctccccagct gctcaatcga
    20461 aaacctcgaa ctaaccgtct ccgcacaatc cgctagcgct tcctgcgtat gcgtcgtgtc
    20521 gaaaaacgcc atattgttcc aaagctccca tctcgtcaga tccttctgca ccggctcctg
    20581 cagcgcaggc aaaagcggca acagcgggtt cgaaagcaga ctggagcctc ccgtcaatct
    20641 ctccagccag tccttgtatg atactgtctc gagagtgtag ccgtacaatg atagccatcc
    20701 ccagagctcc tcaagatcaa tgtcatcgct ggggagctgg ggcgtgaggt ggaacgtttg
    20761 gccgaagttt ttggcattgg aagagatatg gcggatggct gttgtgcagt agtctacagg
    20821 gatcatagac ttggcttggt tgggcaagta aggacggcag ccaatctgga tgcagccctg
    20881 gaatagacgt gccatgaagt cactgttgtt tccgttgcct gtcgcggttg cgcccatcat
    20941 gaagccaggg cggtacagga cgaggggaag ccccttactg atcatatctt gcattagatg
    21001 ctccgtcacc catttgctct gtgtgtatcc gatatcgtac tggatccagt ccccaaattt
    21061 ctgaggctgg tcgacttctt tgacgaggtc atatcccgcg aaatggcgga ctgggcccga
    21121 gatagccgct gtagatgtgt agtgtagaga tttggtacga ccagcgaccg aaagcttgat
    21181 cgcggtgacc gtgccaagga cgttgctgtc gcgatgcttc tcatattgct cgacgtagtt
    21241 aacatgagct gcaaagtgga acactgcact tgtctcctgc gctaacgtag cccactctgt
    21301 gctcgaaagg ccgaattggg gctttccaag atctcctggg actactacga tcttttgcat
    21361 gttactcctg tcgttcagtc cgtacttttg tagctcgttg accaaacgtg cttttcctga
    21421 gacttcattg tctgcgcgaa caaggcagcg taccgtcttg atgtagcttt gatcgactaa
    21481 ctcgcggatc atgtgtatac caaggaatcc agtcgcccct gtcaagaata cgtggccttc
    21541 ctctggtgat gtccagtctg gtatattctt gtccaagact tcgatgttgc ttgtgagctt
    21601 tgtatctgct agcatgagat ccatctggcg cccttgctcg gcacctcgat catgcgtgat
    21661 actgtcaagt agtcggctga aatccgtgag ggtagaattg tcggaaatat ccctgatagt
    21721 aatcttcctt ccaaatcgtt gtcgaacttg gacaattacg gctgcagctt gaagagagct
    21781 acctcccgcc tcgaagaaat cgctatcatc ctcgagctca gtgtcgtcta ggagtgactc
    21841 ccaaagacct gtaacccaag acactgtact ctcatttgga gtgaggatgc tgagtggtgt
    21901 ggtggacttt ggctgtgtag gcgcttgagg ttgtgtaggc tcttgaggct gtgtgggttg
    21961 ttcaagttga gtaacctgct gcgacttctc tgtgcgaaga ttctcctcag ctctcatagc
    22021 ttcttcatag gcacgcctag cctgttcaac agcattcctg gcatcctcag ccttggttgt
    22081 ttcttgggca gggtgactgc tttgagcgct ttcgatctgt tctgtgccgg acagcttatt
    22141 gatataagca ccgactaggg ctcgagaatc aaccttgccg tgaacagtaa aagggaactc
    22201 gtctaccact tcaatccttg gaatcatgta caccggaagc gtgcgcttca tgtacgcctg
    22261 cacctctttc atgttcaaaa ggctaccgtc attcgggatg gtaaaggcaa caaggtaagt
    22321 atccttaccc tcccttttga taggtgcaac gaaaactcct ttgaagatgc agctgttcaa
    22381 cagagccgat tcaatttctc caggctcgac acggtaaccg cgcatcttaa tctggctgtc
    22441 tgcacggccg caaaactcca ttgtgccgtc tgatcgctga cgtaccagat cgcccgtatc
    22501 atatactcgg gtgatagcat tagggctgcc agggacaaga ccaggaagtt ctagaaaagc
    22561 tttacggttg gcttcctcgc gagcgtagta tccacgagca agaccgcctc cggaaacatg
    22621 aagacgacca gtggtcattg gtccaacagg tcgcaggtct tcgccgagaa caaagcaagt
    22681 agtgccatct acaggtttgc caattgggat gtcgccttcg cagtcttcca gagttacggt
    22741 gtgggaagat ataatgcaag tattctctgt agaagcatta ggccatgttg gaacagtagc
    22801 agcaacagaa cttaccggta ggtccaaacc cattgaacag gtacttgggc gggccatgct
    22861 ctaaaatcgc cttgaaaatc ttgttgtttg ctttttcacc accactcatg agccagtcca
    22921 tggtcttgaa cgcagttggt atgacgggta cgacgtggtt caacaacgca gtggtcaaaa
    22981 tcataccaga gatgcgatga ttctcgatgt tctctaccaa cgaatacggg tcgacgataa
    23041 tttcctttgg taggaccaca atggtggctc ctcgagacaa ggtagcccac acttctacca
    23101 aggtcgcatc gaagctcggt gccgcaactg cagctatgcg tgatgtttct gtgatttgaa
    23161 agtccgtggt gttgaaactg atacgtgtga tacccttgga catgatctca actggcttag
    23221 gtatgcctgt cgtgcccgag gtgtgcagta tatgggtgcg gtgggtgcca tctgatcgca
    23281 ctgggtatgg gatatcttga ggggatgtga caggggcttg atcggggagc acttccggaa
    23341 tgaccatcgt ctggaatgat tgtacacgag gcctgacaga ctcggtgatt atgaccagtc
    23401 gtgttccgag aggacgaagt agattgtgaa ttcgttcatc agggaagccg atgtctaagg
    23461 ggacactcga ccctcctagt cggataactg cgagttgtgc agcgatatgc gaagctccca
    23521 taggtgcaag aacacagact ggttcttcgc gtctcaagtt ccacttcgac aagactgcag
    23581 tgtaatggtt tacccagtca ttgagctgtc gatagttggt gctctgagct ccgtgaataa
    23641 ttgcagtcga ctcgggtttg tgttcaatgt ggtattgtat ccactcatcg aggccatgag
    23701 ccccgttgga aggacaagcc agcatgttga aaagtgatct ggctcgaaag aagttaggaa
    23761 agaaagagat cgaaagatca gtgcaacatt caagatgggg tgatattgag gttcttgtag
    23821 aatgcaccta atagaatgaa tcatgtatac cacacctgtt gccttcacct actcaggccc
    23881 ggagttccgt aagtagcact gaccatgtca ctcttagata cgacctgaga ccgagacatt
    23941 ttccccatgt ggtatgcaga atttctctaa atcctgagag acggtcaaga aggattatgc
    24001 tttgtgtacg accgctcttc gaggagtgaa ggaatacata ccagtgtcag gagctagatt
    24061 ggttgtagcg tgcgatgaaa atagtccccg caagtgattc ctagacggga taacaattgc
    24121 ctgacaccat gtgacagcct atgagtgtca tgtttctatt aaaatccatc tcaacatcat
    24181 tacaggatta tcgactctag tacagtcatt gctatggtac tttgattatg gattggttga
    24241 cacgtgggcc caagattgga ggatagacac atcagcaatt acacagtctt ggcgtgttat
    24301 ttgtacactg ttaccaacac ctctaacgct ttgttagcat actatctagc tatgaattca
    24361 atgtaacacg ccttgttaac caccaccgct ttctcaatcg ataattatct gtcagctatc
    24421 atctaataaa gaaagctgaa tttagtactg gacaaatata cagtagcata cgaaaagata
    24481 gagttttctt ggctcatagc gtcatcgagg aaccaagtga tgataaacca ccaagctgat
    24541 cgatgggtgt cagctggctg ttccactgtt tttgtggcag acctgaaagg gccatgtagt
    24601 cagcttaagg ctggtggaac cctgctccct aagcgaatcc aagtgtcagc tggatcggaa
    24661 aggaaaaacg tggcagccaa aatggttaaa caaaaagctg aaaagtcagc tttgttattg
    24721 tagctcatta cgtactgaga tttagagcgc acctcagctt tttgtgtagg gagccgagtg
    24781 ggtcgggcga gagccgagcc ggtcgtgcga gagccgcatg ttggtggcgt gctgtgcata
    24841 tacaaaccga aactttcggg tgccatttgg tgaataacgt tcctgcgtca gctcattccc
    24901 cgtttttcgc ttcattgcac tatcttgtaa atccaaacgc ctaggagcct tgaagaacat
    24961 ccgtaggaat gcttagaaga ttgcccgcag tgacatcatt ggagatgcaa ttcccagaga
    25021 atatgctcac aggactagaa aagattgttt cccaacatct cagattcccg aaggtacatc
    25081 cgggaataat gacatcctta agcatctagg tcgttttttc atttcgcagt caactcaaaa
    25141 aggtaccgtt caggaacaac cagcaaggta taaagtgcgt ttatacagta atttggacta
    25201 tgaattcata acatcgtgca ttttgagtat attcaagaat aagaaccagg tctgaaaggc
    25261 cttcgtataa tctgagagca aaagtgttga gtactctata ctggtgaaca gatcaacgcc
    25321 gaattatctt atcaaatcat cctggttact attctccaga gtaactaaat cctggtattt
    25381 tttcggttgc ctcatatgtt atggaatcgg tgaactttaa tttctaccta gctgatgagg
    25441 ttcagctacc acgatgacac gacatgtcgc cacaactgac ctgaacccat gatgcaacac
    25501 aaatgcattt tgaagataat attagaacat tacagatcaa caaactgcta aaaaagaagc
    25561 caaggaggta gtatagaagg atggtgagat tgtcgctcta gccctgaata gtaaaaacag
    25621 gcaatgaagt cgagacccct tgctcgctct ccaccgccgt tctatcgtta cacatcgggc
    25681 cgaaccagtt ccttgcccag aacggcggaa tggtgtgatg atgaagcagc tgcgccatgg
    25741 cggagttccc gtaggatttg cttgcgcatc atgcgggtaa tatttgcctt ttgcaaagcc
    25801 atctaaccgg acttttatat gaccttgcag gtcattgtct atgctcattc atgaagaact
    25861 gataattcaa gattcttcta cctcaaagat tgctataagg cgtaagcatc tattgatcga
    25921 tagctggaga cgacttctgg aggtgaggtt gcgatgactg atctcttggc taccgttggc
    25981 gtggcgttaa cgctactgtt cgggatctct gtcgctagcg gatatgcaaa tccatggctt
    26041 tccctagttt tggatgtgag tagctgatcg ccattccttc agcgactaag cgaagctgat
    26101 tcagcttggc aggcctttct cgggtggaaa cattctattg taaacataaa atcccgtaaa
    26161 caaattccag gaactcgata ccaattccca aatggagacg gagatgtcga aaagtacatc
    26221 aaaggcagac aaaacagtga gctttggggt cgacgttttg gcgagatata ccgcatctgg
    26281 gcgggaatga cacccaacat gtacgtttgt tattactcga cagatctgga tgagtctaac
    26341 gcttcctagt gtcataagcc gaccggagca catcgaactg gttttcaaag attcggataa
    26401 acacatcaaa gccaccaacg cagactctgg ctacttcatg tcatgggtcc tggggcaatg
    26461 ccttggtttg atgagcgggc aaccttggaa aacgctcaaa gccgctgtat cacctgcatt
    26521 gtttcacaga gcagccgcag ataatcttcc tgccacgcga caacaaattg gtgaacactt
    26581 caggcagctg gaaagaaccg gcaatctgag tcgtggagta attcatcctg ttcaagacat
    26641 gaagatgatc cctttcttca atgtcgcatg gactatctac ggtaatttaa cgcctgcaat
    26701 ggtagacgaa ctcacccgcc tcgctccaat tcgtgagcag ctgttcaaac acgtagtctt
    26761 tggtggttgg acccgttttt ctatctccca ataccttcca ttgaaagcga atcaagagct
    26821 caaagagttc aaagcagcgt ggagaaagtt taacgcagct gcattcgagg ctagcaaaga
    26881 gaagcatcag aacacacttg tatacagtct ttacgcagcc gcggagcagg gcaaatacac
    26941 catagagcag attgaccaaa ctatggatga gatgctctat gcaaatttgg acgtaaccac
    27001 agcagcgtta tcatggaatc tcgttttcct tgctgccaac ccagaatgta gaaaacgcct
    27061 agaaatggag atcaggggcc tttacgaaga agaggaaaac caatacctgg cgaagagcga
    27121 tacctacctg gcggcttgtg tcttggaatc agcccgtctc cgtcctgtgg caccctttac
    27181 tatccctcaa gcaccgccaa ccgaaagagt agtggatggc taccggattc ccgcgaaaac
    27241 aaatgtcgtt gtagatactt gggccctaaa cgttagaagc gacctttggg caccggataa
    27301 caccgcgtac cgaccggaaa ggttcctttc tgcagacatg tcaaagctga ggtataagta
    27361 ctggcgctat ggttttggtc cgcggcagtg tctggggaaa tacactgcag atatcgtgat
    27421 tcgagcagtg ttgtttcatc tgatgaaaaa ctacaagctg agcactcttg aacactctga
    27481 atgggcgagt gatcccgagt gctggatgtc gcatccggag ttattgatag ggtgtagcag
    27541 tatggcttcg ccctagagat tctcatcgcg tcaagaggag tgattagatt acatggagga
    27601 atattagaaa cttttagaca gatcagaatt gctacgacat ctttatactg cattcatgag
    27661 ttcacttcac ccgcaattca tattttaaga gtttggaatt cgatttttgc tatgccctat
    27721 ccatctcata acgagtgcgg atgccgtgca cgaacacgca atgaacttga cttattgcgc
    27781 cctctgacca aaggcgagaa gctggtccag taagaaaacc cccaccatcg cattactacc
    27841 ccatatgaag gcctcccgtc acccaaggag actttatcca tccgtcttca gtcatcgatc
    27901 tatatcaaag gcagagaagg cttacctgcg cactagcagt cgctaacaag accattcaac
    27961 tcgcagcaac gcttgaagta ggggtcgatg tacttgcaat ccttgaggat ccacaagccg
    28021 ttggcgtagc agcagtgata ggacatgtcc cagtgaggat agtgtggttc ctctttgaat
    28081 cggcatttgc aggcaactgc cgtggagatg gagatgagag cgagggcgaa cagcttggag
    28141 aacagcatgt tgacttggtg atgtgatcga agctttggag ctgttggtgt agatcgaaaa
    28201 tgatcggaga tgtgggtgaa ctctggggcg gttgagatcg gactgtgttg gaagaacgga
    28261 gtgatgtgtt aggtacttgt gttggaaggg cggagggacg taatatatac ctgtgtggga
    28321 gagacgaagt gatagagatt tgcgttagaa atacgaagtg aagtgagagg gagttttgat
    28381 caaagggcgg cgatattggt gtgagtgaat agagtactga agctcggacc tggttacttt
    28441 gtgggtgatc gccgagttga gaaagaggtg caaacgagaa agctgttctc ggttgacaac
    28501 aggaaaaacg gcgaataagc gcatctcgag ggatttcgct gttacgcttg gttcacctga
    28561 acatatgaca atcaatccct cctacacgag tatgtgatca tatccgcctg aagacttttt
    28621 gagcatatgc attgaatgcg tttcttaaat ggaaaatccg tatacagatt ctattgcaac
    28681 gacgacgttc atgtaatacc aaaagtaaaa caaatccaca atgaaccctg tagccattta
    28741 ccatctcttc gtcgctggcg ccggcgtctg gtaagtagtc gaccacttcg ccgtgtacgt
    28801 ggatgttcca acaaccgtaa cagtcttcct atccgaaaag ctagccgacg taaccacaga
    28861 gttctgaatc cacgtcgacc acggtgctgc cgttgtagcc cctgtaacag ggctgagctc
    28921 cacctccgtt gtctccggcc aagcgccgga ccagactgta gggccgggga tagggtaagt
    28981 cgttgtgcag gatttggtac gcgtttgcgt ctttgtttcg gtggagcagt aaatctgtga
    29041 gttgtatagc gttagcatcg atcgtgtcga gtgatacaag actgaaaggc gtgacgtacg
    29101 tcgtaaacaa tgccaggatc ctcgtacttg taggccccag ggaaagacac gccttcgggg
    29161 agagaaactg tgccgttacc cacgacttca atctgtacac agttggggta aaactgtgcg
    29221 ccacggcggg ggttttgctt gtatgagact tcgccttcat ggaagccgat catttcagcg
    29281 cggatgagat agctagggag aattagcaaa gtataatgag agtaaattaa ggcaaaccca
    29341 caatccagcc tgaagatcct ttggcactct aacattcatc ttcccatact tcgctctgat
    29401 atccgccgtc gtgctccact tccctggctg aggaaacgga agttcctcaa attttccctc
    29461 gtgccatagc ttgacaaatg agttttcagt tggtgggtcc ggagagatgt agacggtgga
    29521 tggcccatgg tgcgagtagg cgatgatttc gtcgctgtcg ttgcgataat cgtggtgcca
    29581 gtcgaacgtc aagttgtcgc ctggtagaac cttgatggtg tccggagctt ggatgtcgcc
    29641 taatacgttg catcgcatgt cgatcgagtc aatgtccttg actggcgagt tggagtagcc
    29701 accggcattg ggccctgcgt tgtaggctgg tgtgcggatt cccttgaaga gaccttggtc
    29761 aacgccattg acgaatacac cctagatatt cagcttgagg tatgaatgca gcgatgaatg
    29821 ttagtaccca aatgtacgta tgcgcgacgg cattactgca gagcagcggg attagcaaca
    29881 acggggtgcg tgacagcatt ctggaatatc gatacaaata gaaacccacg acgacaacaa
    29941 gccaaaatac gagttaacga ggatgagatc ttatttgaat gcatagttgt cttcttggct
    30001 ttgcctttgc cgagccgata tatgaagtga agcccaatct attcagtata ttgcaggcgg
    30061 gggatattgt tatcagagcc ccggagccgc catgggagat ggcactgtgc agatagatga
    30121 gatggtgagc ggagtgcggg catgcactcc gagaattcat ctcgagatga cgacaagacg
    30181 aattgtagcg atgcgagaga agggtatcac gccgcagcct atggattaac ttctgcttac
    30241 gggtagaaac cgaggctggc accttctgga tttggtactt ggaaacacta aattggctgt
    30301 caaatgtgca tgttgcaaac tgggtaaaat gattagccaa gaggatcatc atctataccg
    30361 gggcatattg catctcgaat cacgtggggc taattctgca ggtgtccgcg ggcatccaaa
    30421 accttacgga accctgcata gaccataaat cggagctccg atccaaagaa cctcggtttc
    30481 caagcgataa caacacagtc ctgtattcac atgctagatg acagtatagc atccatggat
    30541 gcccaggtgc agtccgaggt cgcgcagtcg taccctgagt gcgctcaacc aatgacgtcg
    30601 caacatgtcc ctccccgttt cggcactagc ttatcgatag cccgacaaag cgcgaccgcg
    30661 ttcgcgtcaa cccagtcgcg acatgccctt ccgaccacat ccaccacaat accataacgc
    30721 ccacttcact cacctaaata acgaacactt aattcgttca cctccgcaac ataatcttgc
    30781 ctcaacaatg atagctaccg gcttctaccc acagcatttc cacatgccct cccgcccctc
    30841 gccactctcc gagcgctccg cgaatgcgac tccgcacccc ttccaattca gcatgtctac
    30901 gccggctcag acggaccaaa agagcttgac tgcgccgcag cgcgcgtaca aagcgaatcc
    30961 cgtggtgcag acgcgcgacg cggcgacgaa gcgacgacgc gacatgttct tcaagcgggt
    31021 gcagagagac cgcgaggata agaagtggga ggctagagga gaacaggtac gtgttttgtg
    31081 tggcgaatat tcattgtgct tgggacgtcg ctaatttccc acgcgcagat ccagcgtctg
    31141 gatcacatcg gcgagcagaa gcggtgggcg gccgagaaga tgcgacaagc gccccaggtg
    31201 gatgacaaca taatcgagga agagctctac gaacagaatc aggagatgga tgaggtggac
    31261 tatattttgg cacaggagga gcaggagatg caggaactga tcgcgtcgat ggaggatgag
    31321 cagcaggatc agtcgcagaa ttacggcagc gatgacgagg attacgatca gttgttcaag
    31381 gagtacgcat caacgttgca agagcagtct tggcagcagc agcagcagcg acagcagcag
    31441 cagcaacagc cgccgtcttt ccagcacaat agcacgagcg cggctgatgc ggatgcgatg
    31501 gatatgagtt gaagtgctta ttgtggaggg atcctttgtc ctgtgggacg tagcgtgatt
    31561 gcatcacaaa gcacaaagca ctcatgacag gcgtccttta tgaaattgga accatgcgct
    31621 ggggtatgta cattgattgg gtatcagtaa gggcaggcag catttttggt cttcgctctt
    31681 ttactgtgta gggcagcctt gatcaatatc ctgtagcgcc tcctgcgctg cattcatgtc
    31741 gccgacgagg tctggcggcg gtgaaccggc attttgcatc tagagggtag tcagcatatg
    31801 ggttgggaca agcaaagaaa tgaaagcatg cgtacctttt gcatccgctc aacgatgtac
    31861 tccctgtctt gcgcgttgtc gtcgctgtat cccgtcttct cgaagcgacc cacaatctcc
    31921 ttgacaagca ccgcttgctc ttcgtacctc ttccagtcat ctgcttccac cttgcccttg
    31981 ttcttctcca tccaatccgg gaacttgtca ttcagctcct tcatgggctc gtacagaatc
    32041 tccttgttcg taagctgctc catcataccc atgagtatct tgctgaagtc ctcatcgttg
    32101 ccatcgccac caaagttccc agactccatc tccttcagca tctgcgccag gatgtcgtcc
    32161 tccgaggacg ccgcagccgc agcgccagcc gcgtcgccag actcacgcat gcgctccatg
    32221 gtcttgcgta ttgactcctg gaacgtctgc tcgcccttcg cagcaggctc ttcctctttc
    32281 ttgctggaac tcggtgctgc gcccagagga tcttccccta ccgcgctgcc catctccttc
    32341 atgaggtcct ggaactcctt ggggaaacct tcctgcccta gcaaagcttc catttgcttc
    32401 tggagctctt tctcaaactc atctgggttc tcgacgagcg cttcggcagg atccatttcg
    32461 gcggcaggtg cgtcaggcct gccgggaccg gaggatgtgg gggcgggcgc ggagggcttg
    32521 gatttgggct ttggggcgaa ctcgtcgagg acgtctgtgg gagtggtgag caatttggga
    32581 gaagggagaa cttgcgtcat accatctaaa tcagagaggt cgtcctcctc aggatcagat
    32641 gcgacatcat ggctcatagg ttggggcggc gccttgggca cctccgctgc ttttaccggg
    32701 tcgtctttct tgccagctgc ttctgccatg tcgtccgagt ggaagttgaa gcggcgctgt
    32761 ggaaactgga atgcggcaga aggtgtctat atagaagttt aaagacaaag gaagcctggg
    32821 agtcgcatgc acgtctccag acctcggcat gcggggctct ttcatcaagt ggggctccat
    32881 cggcagggaa agctgcgatc ggcgacggcg ttctagccat ttgcgcctct cgtccccgac
    32941 ccgtcagttt cacatcacgt gcggcctcaa cgcagcttca ctccgtccgc ctctgttgcg
    33001 cagactctcg ccgctgcctc tcacctccgc gactcgctcc tcgctccacg tcagcgcgtc
    33061 aaccatctcc ctccgccctc tctcacaccc cacgctcgac acccacctcg cgaccgcgca
    33121 aataaatcca agcgggactc tgccgggcgg gaaacttttc tggcgcacag cctcgtcgca
    33181 atgtcgctgt gcatgaaccg gttgtcggag gagaggtagg tcccgcctcg ctcgcgcgcc
    33241 tctattccag ctaacacgcc ggcacaggaa gcagtggcga cgcgaccacc ccttcggctt
    33301 cttcgcaaaa cccgtccgca attcccaggg cgtcatggac ctcaagaagt gggaagtcgg
    33361 cgtcccgggc aaggagaaaa ccatatggga aggcggtctg ttcaagctag aggtcacatt
    33421 tccggatggt gagtaccgcc cctccagtct ccagtccacc aatcaatcag cctcctctca
    33481 ccatacatac ctacctcccc cttctgtccc tctctctacc tctctgcctt tcgcccatac
    33541 ctcccagcta acgcccccac cagaataccc cacaaagccc ccgaaatgca aattcacccc
    33601 gccgctcttc caccccaacg tctacccctc gggcaccgtc tgcctctcca tcctcaatga
    33661 agaagaaggc tggaagcccg ccatcaccat caaggagatc ctgctcggca tccaatcgct
    33721 gctcgacgag ccgaacccgg agtcccccgc ccaggccgac gccttcaacc tgttcaagaa
    33781 ggaccgccag gcctacgaga agaaggtgag gagcattgtc aaggagaatc ctgcgccgtg
    33841 agtaggcatg tgcgtatgag aataagggaa agatggaagg gggtgtagga tctttttacc
    33901 atatattttc tattttctag gtaggctctc tgggtggtgg gggagcgagg ggaaggaagg
    33961 aaggcaagga acggagaacc tatgtagaaa gatcatacgc atacatacat acgtacggac
    34021 gtatggatga ggcggagtgg ggtggacttg gtactttagc aagatacggg atgaggctgt
    34081 catggcaagg cgttcaacgg tccacggcta ctacatatgg ggagtttagt gctttccggc
    34141 agcgcgcctg tctgcttgct gcggcgaata cacaccacca acgtttttgg tgggtcgagg
    34201 aaacgcaatg ataccaacat gcatgtagca cggcctcgga ttttggaatc gatcgatgag
    34261 atattaaaat tgtatagaca cacacacacc acttgcgtgc aatagtctct ctctctattt
    34321 ctttcacaca cgaatataca agtcaccgac gcgaaacgtg atgaaagaga agcaaaaatt
    34381 acccattgat ccatgcataa aattaaataa accaggcctc taaagatatc caatccaacc
    34441 cttgatcctc ggaaaaagaa aggaaaaccc gttttatgac tttcgccgtc cgcgcttcca
    34501 ttcaagtcgc acaaacacgc cgaggcaatg tttctcaccg atatatatag tacatgttcc
    34561 tacgcagcaa tctcccatgt gaaagaaaca ctcgtgtaca tctcatctgt ctgcaagcct
    34621 cgttgagagg gtccttgcat tcactcacac acgcatttca aactcctaga gatactcata
    34681 cgcacgctct ttgaattttg ggcgtgggaa tggaaatcca gtctctcagc ccgaacgtgc
    34741 agattccgtt agtagggacg gtatccggat gcgcgagggc gatagccgcc ccggtagcca
    34801 ccaccccggg gaggaggccc tccgtagccg ccgccaccgc gcccgccgta cggagagcca
    34861 cggccgccgc caaagcctcc acggccgcct cgccctccgc cacggccccg cgacatgccg
    34921 gggaggttgg tgcgcttggg tacgacctgc atttgtcagt agctgcgcga atagtttgcg
    34981 acattgcgac tgcaaactta ccttcaggtt gcggccacgg aacgtgctgt cgttgagcac
    35041 aagcgcctgg tgaacgagct cgggttctgt aaactcgaca tatgcatacc tgcgtacgct
    35101 cattagcgtt tgtccaatct ttctgccaaa ctcttgccag gtagcgaaac gaccctagcg
    35161 gtgcatgcaa atagcagaaa gcaaagtaac gggccaaagc cagcacgtcg tgtgcgacac
    35221 gacgtgcgcc ttcttgccca aacacacgga ctcgacgttg cgatcaagga aaaaccacct
    35281 cttggtatgg aaaaactaac cctttaggat gccccgtaaa cttatccaat aggatcgtca
    35341 cgcggtttat gctgccgcac tcctggaagt gcgcttggat ctcttcgggc gatgcgccgt
    35401 agtcgacgtt acccacgaag acgctccgcg cgtcgacatc ttccctgttc tcgcgcaagt
    35461 cgtggcgctc catatccgag ttctgttgca tctggcggag tttcgcagcc tcctcttcca
    35521 tctcggcgac gcggcgcttc atggagtcga tttcctggat tcgcatgtta gccgggtgcg
    35581 cagaggggag tgctacaggc gcgttgcaca agcttagttg cagcggattc caatagacta
    35641 agcccgcacc acgcctgcgt ctgatccgta cctcgtcgtt ctgagggtcc tgaggcgcgt
    35701 tgtcgacacg gtcatggtca cggtcacggt catcctctct acggtcctca tgacgctcgt
    35761 cgtcgtcgaa gcgatcctcg tcgtgctcac gcttagcatc gtactcgtcg cgatcggcca
    35821 tcttggcaaa ggaaggtgga atgcctgcgc aaatggttag atgtcgaggc ggcgagctgt
    35881 ttgcgcgggc ggaggcaact gacaaggctg ttgagattaa tgataggaat gggcgatgta
    35941 actcccagct ggcctcgtga cgcgtgtagc cgcttattga gaaactgcaa gcagactgga
    36001 gagtcgaatc cagcgtgttg cgatcaagtt caagaagctg tgtgtgttga tgaaacacga
    36061 ctgcacctat agatgatgca agctgcccta ggctgtgtct gtgcgtcatt aggtaatcgt
    36121 gtggagacag gcaccggcga ggctgccaaa cgccggggta ttgtggagat cccaacactt
    36181 cacattgacc actaggacac ggttctcaag tatcttggtc gtaagtgatt gtgaattgaa
    36241 aacatcctgc tcttgcaaca gactcgttgt gtttcattca cactagagaa aacaatgtct
    36301 tcctcgcctc tgctccagga gcgtttgcac gagtccattg acgaatcaaa cgaccaatcg
    36361 tcgagcgttc gcaacaatct cataggtttc ttctctacaa aaacattcca ttatgcagtc
    36421 ttgctgcttg tggccttgga cgtaggatgc atgtttgctg gtgtgtgcga cctttagccc
    36481 ttgtctttgc gaaacaacca cacgctcaca agtcacagac atagtaatca atcttgaaac
    36541 atgtgatcac aagacgcccc aagccgatag ggcgttggga gcactcaaac acattagctt
    36601 ggtgttctcg gcgctgttca tgctggagct gctcgcctcc atatgggcgt tcagagcatc
    36661 gtgcgtcgac ttgctcaagg tcactagctc ttactgacgt tttgcagcta cttcaagtcc
    36721 aagtttcacg tgttcgacgc cacgatcatt gtagtctctt tcatctttga ggttagtttg
    36781 cagggcgttg gagaggaggt tgcgtctctc atcgtcgcac tgcgcctgct gcgtgtagtg
    36841 aagatcgtgg atgaaatcag tgttggcgca gagcaacaga tgtcagactt ggagcgaaga
    36901 ctggagctcg tccagcagga gaacagggag ttgagagaag cgctgagccg ctgacaatgc
    36961 gcgtgggtgt agatatgttt cgaccacttg tgggggtgca ttgctgtttt gatactctta
    37021 cgaagctgaa taaagggggc tgtcgtggtt ggttgatttc aattcgctgt ttgctgtcag
    37081 taccctgtgc gcgtactgag tgtcgtaccg ttcgataaat ggatctgtcc ctttcaggtg
    37141 actgcgaagt cgaaggttgt acagcacatc actgctgagg cttctttcgg aaccgtcgag
    37201 cgtgatttga ccttttacca gagatgtgca tcataaaggg aattgtgcat gtaaaaagaa
    37261 gcaatctaga cataccgttg gtaagcgtac aatgttgcgg atagcatagt ggatggccgt
    37321 gctggatggc tatgcgaaag cagtgcgggt ggaggtttgg gagacgcggt gcaggtggtg
    37381 gcgcgtatgc gggtgatgag cttagctcaa gtgtgcggga actgccccgc gcctggctca
    37441 aaatagaaag cgcagagtgg ccataacgag aaaggcgcca gcggacgggg agataatccg
    37501 cgacgacgtt tcctcacgtt ccagctcgac accccctctg gcactgaagc aatggacttt
    37561 ctcaagtctg ctgtggcctc ggccatttcc aagggccccg cgtttggcta tacctttggc
    37621 gaccgcgtgg acattgacga ctccatctgg actttgtaca acggcacgaa acgagtaagg
    37681 tccgacttgt cgcgcgagtc tgaagcaagc gactgacact cgctactagg aagacggctc
    37741 caagtgtagc atattctcct tcgacgtagc ggcgaacaaa tcacgactgc ccctcgctcg
    37801 aaatgccctc cgcaagctac gaaccttgcg ccatccaggt gttgtgaaag tgttggatac
    37861 agtagaagta ggacggcaag aacgcagaat gagactgtgg ctgagagata ccagacagac
    37921 tcgtacattt acattgccac cgaaagactg agtccgctca gctggcacgt caagcgcaag
    37981 agcctcacgg acgagacaat caaatgggga ttgcacaacg tcgcaaagac cctcaagttc
    38041 gtcaacacag acgccacttc tatacacgcc tgtatacgac ccgcgtccat attcttcagt
    38101 gagagcggcg agtggaagct cggcggcttc gatgcactga gctctgtgaa ggaagatgat
    38161 gcagtactac ctacctacgg aagccttatt ccggattcgc accgatacat gcccccggaa
    38221 gtctccaaag gtggatggga ggtcataaag cagaatcccg cacatgcagt tgattcttat
    38281 aattttggaa cgctcatctt cgaagtgttc aatggcagtt tccaagggag tgaccagcta
    38341 ggccagatga agaacattcc tccgagcatg cagcagatgt acaagcgtct actcaaccca
    38401 aatccaaagg cacgaatgag cgtcagccag tttctcgact ccggcaaaag aatagggggc
    38461 ttcttccaga caccgttgat tcaggtgacc gaggatattg agagcatagg cctgaagtct
    38521 gaagacgaaa ggaatgaggt tttagggtta gtatgctgaa ccactgacca tattcgaagc
    38581 tgacaccaac ttagtaaact cgacgaggtt gccgacgatt tccctgccga ctttttcaag
    38641 atgaaggtac taccagaact actcaaatct gtggaatttg gtggtggcgg tgccaaggtc
    38701 tttggtactg tcatgcagat cggggcgaag ctctccgatg aagagtatga gacacagatt
    38761 actccggttg tcgtacgatt gttcgcaaac cccgaccgcg ctatacgcgt atgtctgctc
    38821 aacaaccttc ctctgatgat cgaccatctg ccgcagaaaa ttgtcaacaa ccaaatattc
    38881 ccgcaaatgg tcacaggctt taccgatgtg gcgcctgtgg tgcgagagga gactgtcaag
    38941 gctgttttgg tcattgtacc aaagctttct gatcgcatag tgaacggaga actgctgcga
    39001 catttggcca aaactgcgaa cgacgagcaa gccggtattc gtacgaatac tacaatctgt
    39061 cttggaaaga ttgctcggaa tctaggcgca aacgtgagtc taaaacttcc ttcactctgg
    39121 aagctagcta attcgaaata gagtcgagcc aaagtcctct ctgcagcgtt cgcgcgatca
    39181 ttaagggacc ccttcgtcca cgcacgcaat gctgcattga tggccctgtc tgctacggct
    39241 gacctgttca gcgaagagga ttgcgcgtcg aaactcttgc ctgttatgtg ccctgccctg
    39301 gttgacaaag agaaggttat ccgtgatcaa gctcagaaga ccgtggaaat ctacatcacc
    39361 cgaattcgca agtacactgc aaatatgcct gacacggtac tgccgtctcc ctcagccaca
    39421 tctacatcgg gcggtcccgg cgcccctcgt atgggcaccc ccgcggcaga tagcgggtgg
    39481 gctggctggg ctatatcctc tttcacgaac aaactcgccg cagcaagcgg gcagatgcaa
    39541 gccggtagtg gtcccgcaaa tagtgctgca gaccagcgct cgcaatccgt gcccccaccc
    39601 gccgttccca ctgcaagcaa acctaccctg accccatcga accgacccgg catgacactc
    39661 accaaatctg ccgctccgat accgaccatc gcgagtccag atcccgtgga cgcgttcaac
    39721 gacgaagcag aggactttga tggtgattgg ggcggattcg gagatgacgc caccagcaaa
    39781 aagcaggaag aagaagaaga tccatggggt acaccaaaca tctccacagc gaccacccca
    39841 gcagcaaact atgacgacaa aggcgaacca gatttcgcag gatggctagc cgcacaatcg
    39901 cagaccaaaa agccaggtgc caagccgctg ccaaagggtc tagcaaagtc ctccacggca
    39961 ccaaagccaa cgaccgcaac gaagaagccc gtcgtggcaa ggacagcggg tgcgccaaac
    40021 gtgaagaagg tggtcgtagc acagccgaag aaggaggtca agaagccgga accgaaggct
    40081 aatgaggacg aagaggaggg atggggagac gcgtggtgag ggaaagagtg ggaaacgcaa
    40141 cgttcggtgt gggtcgtata tatacccctt gttttgcgct gtatgtgtat ttgggcattg
    40201 cggtggcgtt tatacatagg gtttagatgg cggtgatgtt agaattgcaa cgatgtttac
    40261 agcatagtat atcggggatt gcgttcaagt gcacatgtga attgaaatgt acctacctaa
    40321 gtaggcatcc aggccaaggt cgtacgatgg tataatgcat attcgaaccg cacagtcctg
    40381 cctcgctcgc gtgctggaaa tatcctcttc attggactcc gagggttaca gtatactatc
    40441 ctccttcccc atcgggtaat gcaccacatc cacgtgcacc aacgtctggt gagagaaggg
    40501 atcaacgaaa agcccatggc gcttcagcat gaatagaaat attccaattc tgcaggaagg
    40561 agacattgga aatcttggaa acatgtatat atatataaac acatagtgtc ccacctccac
    40621 gacgtatgaa ttgacataca gtagtttcct cgattcccct cgctacatac ataggcacca
    40681 tgcgtgtctc cttcgccctt accccctcct cgcctcgggc gcaaacatcc tcctctccaa
    40741 tgacgacggc tgggctcagc tcaacatccg cacgttctac agcgcgttga cggcggcggg
    40801 caactcggtc gtgttgtctg cgccggcgga taataagagt ggaacgggtg agttttgggt
    40861 tttgtttctt gtttcttgct tctcctttac atgcatatat gcacacacca catatgtaca
    40921 tgtacctttt gtctactata ctcaatccct ccaacttggt ctcatcttca agacacgttg
    40981 tggctccatc tctaatcatt gtgccaggct caaccgacca acccgccacc actgtcggct
    41041 cctcaggctg ccaattcaaa agctgccccg ccggcagccc agcccaaggc ttcaacgcgt
    41101 cgaacccgcg cctcaactac gtaaactcgt accccgtgac cgccgtaaaa tgtacgaccc
    41161 gtcccactcc acttccaccc ttaatcccat ccccctccgt tactaacccc caccagacgg
    41221 cctcaccacc ctcgcccccc aattcttcac cccctcctcc cccgccctcg tcgtggcagg
    41281 ccccaacatc ggctccaatc tcggcagcac aaccctcgtc tccggcaccg tcggcgccgc
    41341 aacctacgcc gcagccaacg gccaccccgc catcgccttc tccggcgcct ccggctctca
    41401 aatctcctac ctgacgaccc cgatcccggc ctacagcacc atctacgcgt cgctcgccac
    41461 gcgcctcgtc tccgccgtgc tggcatccgg ggcgccgtat ctccccgcgg gcgtgtatct
    41521 gaatgtgaat ttcccggcgg cgagcgggag ttgtacgagt gtgggggcgt tcaagtttgt
    41581 gctgagtagg gttaatgggg cggggtctgg ggcgggggct gatgtgagga cgtgtggggg
    41641 gacgaggttg ccgacggaga gtaaggttac ggggacgagt gggtgctatg ttagtgttag
    41701 tgtgggggat gcgaggacga agggggatgc gacgagtgtg gagcaggggg ttgtgttggg
    41761 gaagttgggg gggttgttga gttgtttggc gtaggggagg ggaggggagg ggagggagag
    41821 aggcggggag agggatggca tggatgtagt attggatgaa tgaatgctaa agttttgttt
    41881 cttgatcggt gactgtgtag cgtttttgta gtacggtata ttggtatttg agaagaactt
    41941 cgagacattc atattggaag aacaggtgta gccttcttga tttcgtgatt ttgtaacatt
    42001 ggaggctatg gttggtatcg tccctccaca tgttacgtgg atgtcatcca tgtggacgca
    42061 gtgtgtatac gttatcgcgt caagtccaag gacaaaacct ttaccgcacc tcagccatct
    42121 gcggcccatt agcagcaacc ctctttgcct cctgtatctc cagtctcgac atctgcaagc
    42181 ctgtcaagta ctctccaaat tgtcttagaa tcctctccag accagctctg agacactccc
    42241 tcacttgttg cacctcttca acctgcttgc gttgcgcctc aggctttgcc aacgtgtcaa
    42301 agtctgacca gtggacactg agcttcgcca catactcgtc caatttgttc aacgcctcgg
    42361 tgaaaacgcg gacaatctgg gcaacctcgt cctgcatgcg accgtattcg tcctccagga
    42421 gactgctcac ggtaaggttg gcaaggattg tgatagcatg aaccagcatg gacaggcggg
    42481 aataaggcgc gccggtgacg atcatgtttg cactgcgtcg caagctgtgg cggaaaggat
    42541 acccgagtgg cgaagccata aactgtgcgt aaaggccaga ggatctggcc tcgacttcct
    42601 cgcttacatt tttgaggtgt tgggatactt cagccgtacc cttcttcacg tattcgcggg
    42661 tcttcactcc gttctctggc gaggaaagcg atttggcaaa gccgcctgct gcatcggtaa
    42721 tcattgcccg tgtggttgta ggagggacac caggcccctg gatggctgcg actctcagag
    42781 gtggggcgat ttgcggcacg agggaaatgg cctgcagctg ggcgttcttc tcagcttcgt
    42841 cattcggacg aaagtgtggg tcaagaccaa tgttaaggcg actgatgagg agtttgactt
    42901 cagagagaca gacatcgaca acctgcttgt gagtcgcccc attcttgcga ttaatctcgc
    42961 tgtaaattgt cttgcgacga tccaggaaag attctgtgat caaagccaac tcccagagcg
    43021 ctacggcttt gatggtgttt ttcttgctct tgagtccctt caacaggctg ccatttggat
    43081 ccttggaatc attggtgatg ggcttcccgt tctttagcgg tggctttgcc atgttgaagt
    43141 cgaaagtaaa gttgatgaac tgccacatga acaagagcag aaccccttcc actaagcaca
    43201 tca
//
