# Supplementary material for: A draft genome of the ascomycotal fungal species Pseudopithomyces maydicus (family Didymosphaeriaceae)
Source: bioRxiv preprint, doi:10.1101/2022.11.26.518055, version 1 (2022-11-29)
Supplement: Supplementary Results [file 518055_file09.zip › antiSMASH_download/contig_4.region002.gbk]

LOCUS       contig_4               45481 bp    DNA     linear   UNK 01-JAN-1980
DEFINITION  contig_4.
ACCESSION   contig_4
VERSION     contig_4
KEYWORDS    .
SOURCE      
  ORGANISM  
            .
COMMENT     ##antiSMASH-Data-START##
            Version      :: 6.0.1
            Run date     :: 2022-03-15 04:58:58
            NOTE: This is a single cluster extracted from a larger record!
            Orig. start  :: 1279349
            Orig. end    :: 1324830
            ##antiSMASH-Data-END##
FEATURES             Location/Qualifiers
     protocluster    1..45481
                     /aStool="rule-based-clusters"
                     /contig_edge="False"
                     /core_location="join{[1304728:1304830](-),
                     [1304169:1304680](-), [1299349:1304115](-)}"
                     /cutoff="20000"
                     /detection_rule="cds(PKS_AT and (PKS_KS or ene_KS or mod_KS
                     or hyb_KS or itr_KS or tra_KS))"
                     /neighbourhood="20000"
                     /product="T1PKS"
                     /protocluster_number="1"
                     /tool="antismash"
     proto_core      complement(join(20001..24766,24821..25331,25380..25481))
                     /aStool="rule-based-clusters"
                     /tool="antismash"
                     /cutoff="20000"
                     /detection_rule="cds(PKS_AT and (PKS_KS or ene_KS or mod_KS
                     or hyb_KS or itr_KS or tra_KS))"
                     /neighbourhood="20000"
                     /product="T1PKS"
                     /protocluster_number="1"
     cand_cluster    1..45481
                     /SMILES="C([*])C(-O)"
                     /candidate_cluster_number="1"
                     /contig_edge="False"
                     /detection_rules="cds(PKS_AT and (PKS_KS or ene_KS or
                     mod_KS or hyb_KS or itr_KS or tra_KS))"
                     /kind="single"
                     /product="T1PKS"
                     /protoclusters="1"
                     /tool="antismash"
     region          1..45481
                     /candidate_cluster_numbers="1"
                     /contig_edge="False"
                     /product="T1PKS"
                     /region_number="2"
                     /rules="cds(PKS_AT and (PKS_KS or ene_KS or mod_KS or
                     hyb_KS or itr_KS or tra_KS))"
                     /tool="antismash"
     CDS             join(4968..5099,5256..5258)
                     /Name="input.path1.gene340"
                     /gene="input.path1.gene340"
                     /phase="0"
                     /source="GlimmerHMM"
                     /transl_table=1
                     /translation="MTLMLCCNSVVPRKEEGLAWQLKVSFVPRKRIESKTSDCVIVLK"
     CDS             join(7006..7433,8342..8694,8761..8921,8997..9329)
                     /Name="input.path1.gene341"
                     /gene="input.path1.gene341"
                     /source="GlimmerHMM"
                     /transl_table=1
                     /translation="MESPSSSILSSGTPTTSSADTCSSVIETPTSYVDASSSVIETPTS
                     SIVEDPTSSILGTPTSSTIETPTSSTIETPTSSTIETPTSSVAETPASSAIETPTSSAV
                     EDPTSSVVETPTSSAIEIPTSSTVETPTSSVIETPTSSSTGEFVGVTNNTIALIPNLND
                     PIRSQYLHPEAKVPEFVPHLREEKTFCEEPENQKENKRIVTWSFGGVIEVPGSAGREGW
                     LICDPVETHGGNAVKQNGVGIAKARVTGPDGKIECERVDGWTYLLSGKGLDNYMARIRT
                     DADFTDRGNYEFLKKSGKWERTYTEPHGPFGELAHDVLSGQGQGAIIHVPDFAPYGKEY
                     LWVGCEKFMTSQLCVGAAAKPEGPWEVYKLGEMPKITQQAKTRYCIYPHLWGSDLSKGE
                     ILITWSDDGTMGGKVAAAVFTFALK"
     CDS             complement(join(9600..9606,10019..10049,10088..10155,
                     10228..10247))
                     /Name="input.path1.gene342"
                     /gene="input.path1.gene342"
                     /source="GlimmerHMM"
                     /transl_table=1
                     /translation="MRSSSLNPESGRKRSVESAVWMLKLNSSTRLLWNYHVDAGM"
     CDS             join(15170..15596,15730..15768,16134..16168)
                     /Name="input.path1.gene343"
                     /gene="input.path1.gene343"
                     /source="GlimmerHMM"
                     /transl_table=1
                     /translation="MVEHFGDCAREEGLRFNGATFMADNLFTLFTSRIADLQQSSRAAV
                     ESFYEVRASIFTPGITIPTLEAKEIELLDLIERLEAKSKEVEALLEQVDVNTAGQLIRA
                     LPMFRDLTETEARSLILEYCEDVRLQFNWMRPQALAIKLDASFSGASNKRHVFFKAVIS
                     FNK"
     CDS             complement(join(16263..16265,16360..16598,16651..17187,
                     17248..17582,17662..17744))
                     /Name="input.path1.gene344"
                     /gene="input.path1.gene344"
                     /source="GlimmerHMM"
                     /transl_table=1
                     /translation="MKTGLFALLLVGILFALGDAFTFPWQTRAVATFEGMEGIGLQHLE
                     ARKSRGGSRTTRKRPAKKRPAKKRPTKKKTKAKKKTTKKPTKKPTKKTSKKCTAAMKKA
                     GKCGTKTKKCTAAMKKAGKCKGTATKKCTAAMKKAAPTKTSSAVPSGTSAAACKWSPKS
                     KAGGKGNSKLQARIEPDPCRPPSENDRIMIENYKIAEKAARKKRQKLKVNQMYLFLMKQ
                     GPTVGAKHHSVMVGKVMKVGNQLGMEATIQQLGKPSDGNGKAVRHENAKFFCGSAFGGV
                     CQTGPYRRVECGKINAKYKLVGGAGVEFADPEHFIQKGEEVFMAEKPYNVLTWNCQVFA
                     KNLINVTKLKSGQIVELTDEQARPSEPLDSDDDSDEDWSYNPEGGFRVIDAAPLPYDR"
     CDS             complement(join(20001..24766,24821..25331,25380..25481))
                     /NRPS_PKS="Domain: PKS_KS(Iterative-KS) (39-463). E-value:
                     3.4e-156. Score: 512.2. Matches aSDomain:
                     nrpspksdomains_input.path1.gene345_PKS_KS.1"
                     /NRPS_PKS="Domain: PKS_AT (579-871). E-value: 3.1e-76.
                     Score: 248.3. Matches aSDomain:
                     nrpspksdomains_input.path1.gene345_PKS_AT.1"
                     /NRPS_PKS="Domain: PKS_DH (937-1057). E-value: 9.9e-12.
                     Score: 37.3. Matches aSDomain:
                     nrpspksdomains_input.path1.gene345_PKS_DH.1"
                     /NRPS_PKS="Domain: PKS_KR (1426-1617). E-value: 6.8e-54.
                     Score: 174.3. Matches aSDomain:
                     nrpspksdomains_input.path1.gene345_PKS_KR.1"
                     /NRPS_PKS="Domain: ACP (1718-1781). E-value: 1.4e-16.
                     Score: 52.3. Matches aSDomain:
                     nrpspksdomains_input.path1.gene345_ACP.1"
                     /NRPS_PKS="type: Type I Iterative PKS"
                     /Name="input.path1.gene345"
                     /gene="input.path1.gene345"
                     /gene_functions="biosynthetic (rule-based-clusters) T1PKS:
                     PKS_KS"
                     /gene_functions="biosynthetic (rule-based-clusters) T1PKS:
                     PKS_AT"
                     /gene_functions="biosynthetic-additional
                     (rule-based-clusters) PP-binding"
                     /gene_functions="biosynthetic-additional
                     (rule-based-clusters) adh_short"
                     /gene_functions="biosynthetic-additional (smcogs)
                     SMCOG1093:Beta-ketoacyl synthase (Score: 92.2; E-value:
                     4.7e-28)"
                     /gene_kind="biosynthetic"
                     /sec_met_domain="PP-binding (E-value: 1.8e-10, bitscore:
                     36.7, seeds: 164, tool: rule-based-clusters)"
                     /sec_met_domain="PKS_KS (E-value: 4.7e-155, bitscore:
                     512.2, seeds: 2284, tool: rule-based-clusters)"
                     /sec_met_domain="PKS_AT (E-value: 4.3e-75, bitscore: 248.3,
                     seeds: 1682, tool: rule-based-clusters)"
                     /sec_met_domain="adh_short (E-value: 1.3e-47, bitscore:
                     157.6, seeds: 230, tool: rule-based-clusters)"
                     /source="GlimmerHMM"
                     /transl_table=1
                     /translation="MPQTMHGGFDLPPTPVSVSEAFENQEWASSPIATQHAHDVAIVGM
                     SCRAAGGNDTPEKLWQFLMEKKFASGEVPKKRWEPWIRRDPRNAPIIANTTSKGYFIEN
                     LEDFDAGFFGISPKEAELMDPHQRLALELSWEALENAGIDPKRLAGSDTAVYMGVDSDD
                     YSRLLMEDLPNIEAWSGIGTAYHGIPNRISYHLDLMGPSAAVDAACASSLIAIHLGSQA
                     ILSGDSTVALCGGVNVLCAPGLTHMLDKAGALASDGLCMSFDDDAHGYARGEGGAIVVL
                     KKLSSAIADNDNIMAVLKGTATAQDGKTNGIMAPNARAQEMVAEKALMRAGGLDPLSIG
                     YVEAHATSTSLGDPTEIGAISRVYGEGRSSNNLCAIGSIKPNIGHLEAAAGAIGFVKAV
                     LAVNKGELAPQTLLKKLNTRIDWENSGLSVVQEPSKWPADSEIRRAAVCSYGYGGSVAH
                     AIIEQGPASHRYVQDMAKKRLEDMATEPVILVLSSFQEKRLPIQAVQLANWLVGEGREV
                     NLRAVANTLAQRRAAQDYRAVFVVESHLEAIEALQLFAAGGSSQWINSSRVLGSLTERN
                     VVWVFSGHGAQWTNMGKELLKNPTFYRTMATLNNLVESEAGFSPIHVLREGCLGSASTV
                     QVLTYLMQIGLAEVLRSKGVKPQAVMGHSTGEIAAAVVAGCLTPSEGALLVSRRACLYT
                     QCEGHGGMALVNLSFSQVKAALKGRTDIVAAIASSPSSCVVSGEMASLEQYLRQLAKRG
                     VKTFRVKTDIAFHSPMLEKLVAPLNDALVGAITPRPATIPIYSTSHADPRTETDRDTEY
                     WISNMVMPVRLDQAINAAIEDGHRLFLEVSSHPIVAHSISETLASHEIDESAVFSVMKR
                     DTPSERSVLQAVAQLHAAGAPVDFETQLGTSSWATSVPGTPWVQKPYWKEVETGNTRAT
                     QQHDVKKHTLLGQCTDVAGSGTRIFTTSLDEKTKPYPLTHPLDGTEIIPAAVYCNTFHH
                     ATNATVLRNLQLRIPTPMTADQREVQVVAQGDSLQLSSRLKSAKGTEDDSQHPWTDHVS
                     CKWSKEDTAVYEQTYDIKLIGKRINTKLSNTFAFEYLQKIGVSGIAYPWSVLSHYGNEK
                     EMLVQVDMDPERNTITWDVHSWAPILDAATSIGSSVFFNDPKMRIVSGIDQVLFVSKEA
                     PPKVCYLYVEEANDSLGLAADISVLSESGQLLSKLVSMRFSDIEAASDRTTGVHALVHQ
                     LAWVPPSFAETPLALEHVLLVCEDGELSRAYTNGIQTIAKELLHISSVDDIEDPAVSGL
                     LGHNNSAIIYVPGRNESWGDVPDKAQRFVWEATRILQYISALTTTAKLFIITDSVYKAA
                     SPTALAQSPLYGLSRIAAQEHPEIWGGLIDNESSSFPALAVKYVREQDVVRIEDGLPRI
                     ARLRPFSKHHRHEAGSTTILPKIHGTYLVTGGFGDIGLEVLDFLVRKGARRIVVVSRNI
                     LPPRREWSKAQGKMKAVVDKVILLETQGASIYAVSLDISSSDADTQLSSALDRLSLPPV
                     LGVIHAAGVNEDGLIKDVTAASISRVFAPKVAGALNLHRLFPPASLDFFVLFSSIGQLV
                     GTSGQAPYGAANAFLDALATCRRRQNDNTIAIQWTAWRNMGLAADSEFLTVELNSKGIS
                     DITRDEGFQAWEYLNALNTDHAVVTRARILDADEPIPFPLVSDIAQRRARTAVSTDPTK
                     ASESNAVRPTSGPELKTWLSTKIRECIGAVLHMDIEDIDVRAAIADLGVDSVITVALRQ
                     KLQSVLGVKVPPTLMWKEPTVGHLIIWFNKQMEKDA"
     aSDomain        complement(20037..20225)
                     /ASF="found active site serine: True"
                     /ASF="non-beta-branching ACP"
                     /aSDomain="ACP"
                     /aSTool="nrps_pks_domains"
                     /database="nrpspksdomains.hmm"
                     /detection="hmmscan"
                     /domain_id="nrpspksdomains_input.path1.gene345_ACP.1"
                     /evalue="1.40E-16"
                     /label="input.path1.gene345_ACP.1"
                     /locus_tag="input.path1.gene345"
                     /protein_end="1781"
                     /protein_start="1718"
                     /score="52.3"
                     /tool="antismash"
                     /translation="KIRECIGAVLHMDIEDIDVRAAIADLGVDSVITVALRQKLQSVLG
                     VKVPPTLMWKEPTVGHLI"
     PFAM_domain     complement(20037..20225)
                     /aSDomain="PP-binding"
                     /aSTool="clusterhmmer"
                     /database="32.0"
                     /db_xref="PF00550.25"
                     /description="Phosphopantetheine attachment site"
                     /detection="hmmscan"
                     /domain_id="clusterhmmer_input.path1.gene345_0013"
                     /evalue="1.50E-10"
                     /label="input.path1.gene345"
                     /locus_tag="input.path1.gene345"
                     /protein_end="1781"
                     /protein_start="1718"
                     /score="41.3"
                     /tool="antismash"
                     /translation="KIRECIGAVLHMDIEDIDVRAAIADLGVDSVITVALRQKLQSVLG
                     VKVPPTLMWKEPTVGHLI"
     aSModule        20037..25316
                     /complete
                     /domains="nrpspksdomains_input.path1.gene345_PKS_KS.1"
                     /domains="nrpspksdomains_input.path1.gene345_PKS_AT.1"
                     /domains="nrpspksdomains_input.path1.gene345_PKS_DH.1"
                     /domains="nrpspksdomains_input.path1.gene345_PKS_KR.1"
                     /domains="nrpspksdomains_input.path1.gene345_ACP.1"
                     /iterative
                     /locus_tags="input.path1.gene345"
                     /monomer_pairings="pk -> pk"
                     /tool="antismash"
                     /type="pks"
     aSDomain        complement(20529..21101)
                     /ASF="KR domain putatively catalyzing D-configuration
                     product formation"
                     /ASF="catalytic triad S,Y,N found: True"
                     /aSDomain="PKS_KR"
                     /aSTool="nrps_pks_domains"
                     /database="nrpspksdomains.hmm"
                     /detection="hmmscan"
                     /domain_id="nrpspksdomains_input.path1.gene345_PKS_KR.1"
                     /evalue="6.80E-54"
                     /label="input.path1.gene345_PKS_KR.1"
                     /locus_tag="input.path1.gene345"
                     /protein_end="1617"
                     /protein_start="1426"
                     /score="174.3"
                     /specificity="KR activity: active"
                     /specificity="KR stereochemistry: (unknown)"
                     /tool="antismash"
                     /translation="GTYLVTGGFGDIGLEVLDFLVRKGARRIVVVSRNILPPRREWSKA
                     QGKMKAVVDKVILLETQGASIYAVSLDISSSDADTQLSSALDRLSLPPVLGVIHAAGVN
                     EDGLIKDVTAASISRVFAPKVAGALNLHRLFPPASLDFFVLFSSIGQLVGTSGQAPYGA
                     ANAFLDALATCRRRQNDNTIAIQWTAWR"
     PFAM_domain     complement(20529..21101)
                     /aSDomain="KR"
                     /aSTool="clusterhmmer"
                     /database="32.0"
                     /db_xref="PF08659.10"
                     /description="KR domain"
                     /detection="hmmscan"
                     /domain_id="clusterhmmer_input.path1.gene345_0012"
                     /evalue="6.30E-58"
                     /label="input.path1.gene345"
                     /locus_tag="input.path1.gene345"
                     /protein_end="1617"
                     /protein_start="1426"
                     /score="195.6"
                     /tool="antismash"
                     /translation="GTYLVTGGFGDIGLEVLDFLVRKGARRIVVVSRNILPPRREWSKA
                     QGKMKAVVDKVILLETQGASIYAVSLDISSSDADTQLSSALDRLSLPPVLGVIHAAGVN
                     EDGLIKDVTAASISRVFAPKVAGALNLHRLFPPASLDFFVLFSSIGQLVGTSGQAPYGA
                     ANAFLDALATCRRRQNDNTIAIQWTAWR"
     CDS_motif       complement(20574..20684)
                     /aSTool="nrps_pks_domains"
                     /database="abmotifs"
                     /detection="hmmscan"
                     /domain_id="nrpspksmotif_input.path1.gene345_0008"
                     /evalue="1.50E-19"
                     /label="PKSI-KR_m4"
                     /locus_tag="input.path1.gene345"
                     /protein_end="1602"
                     /protein_start="1565"
                     /score="62.6"
                     /tool="antismash"
                     /translation="LDFFVLFSSIGQLVGTSGQAPYGAANAFLDALATCRR"
     CDS_motif       complement(21000..21098)
                     /aSTool="nrps_pks_domains"
                     /database="abmotifs"
                     /detection="hmmscan"
                     /domain_id="nrpspksmotif_input.path1.gene345_0007"
                     /evalue="7.50E-15"
                     /label="PKSI-KR_m1"
                     /locus_tag="input.path1.gene345"
                     /protein_end="1460"
                     /protein_start="1427"
                     /score="47.4"
                     /tool="antismash"
                     /translation="TYLVTGGFGDIGLEVLDFLVRKGARRIVVVSRN"
     PFAM_domain     complement(21741..22568)
                     /aSDomain="PS-DH"
                     /aSTool="clusterhmmer"
                     /database="32.0"
                     /db_xref="PF14765.6"
                     /description="Polyketide synthase dehydratase"
                     /detection="hmmscan"
                     /domain_id="clusterhmmer_input.path1.gene345_0011"
                     /evalue="5.80E-07"
                     /label="input.path1.gene345"
                     /locus_tag="input.path1.gene345"
                     /protein_end="1213"
                     /protein_start="937"
                     /score="29.0"
                     /tool="antismash"
                     /translation="HTLLGQCTDVAGSGTRIFTTSLDEKTKPYPLTHPLDGTEIIPAAV
                     YCNTFHHATNATVLRNLQLRIPTPMTADQREVQVVAQGDSLQLSSRLKSAKGTEDDSQH
                     PWTDHVSCKWSKEDTAVYEQTYDIKLIGKRINTKLSNTFAFEYLQKIGVSGIAYPWSVL
                     SHYGNEKEMLVQVDMDPERNTITWDVHSWAPILDAATSIGSSVFFNDPKMRIVSGIDQV
                     LFVSKEAPPKVCYLYVEEANDSLGLAADISVLSESGQLLSKLVSMRFSDIEAAS"
     aSDomain        complement(22209..22568)
                     /aSDomain="PKS_DH"
                     /aSTool="nrps_pks_domains"
                     /database="nrpspksdomains.hmm"
                     /detection="hmmscan"
                     /domain_id="nrpspksdomains_input.path1.gene345_PKS_DH.1"
                     /evalue="9.90E-12"
                     /label="input.path1.gene345_PKS_DH.1"
                     /locus_tag="input.path1.gene345"
                     /protein_end="1057"
                     /protein_start="937"
                     /score="37.3"
                     /tool="antismash"
                     /translation="HTLLGQCTDVAGSGTRIFTTSLDEKTKPYPLTHPLDGTEIIPAAV
                     YCNTFHHATNATVLRNLQLRIPTPMTADQREVQVVAQGDSLQLSSRLKSAKGTEDDSQH
                     PWTDHVSCKWSKEDTA"
     PFAM_domain     complement(22707..23648)
                     /aSDomain="Acyl_transf_1"
                     /aSTool="clusterhmmer"
                     /database="32.0"
                     /db_xref="PF00698.21"
                     /description="Acyl transferase domain"
                     /detection="hmmscan"
                     /domain_id="clusterhmmer_input.path1.gene345_0010"
                     /evalue="3.30E-69"
                     /label="input.path1.gene345"
                     /locus_tag="input.path1.gene345"
                     /protein_end="891"
                     /protein_start="577"
                     /score="233.8"
                     /tool="antismash"
                     /translation="VWVFSGHGAQWTNMGKELLKNPTFYRTMATLNNLVESEAGFSPIH
                     VLREGCLGSASTVQVLTYLMQIGLAEVLRSKGVKPQAVMGHSTGEIAAAVVAGCLTPSE
                     GALLVSRRACLYTQCEGHGGMALVNLSFSQVKAALKGRTDIVAAIASSPSSCVVSGEMA
                     SLEQYLRQLAKRGVKTFRVKTDIAFHSPMLEKLVAPLNDALVGAITPRPATIPIYSTSH
                     ADPRTETDRDTEYWISNMVMPVRLDQAINAAIEDGHRLFLEVSSHPIVAHSISETLASH
                     EIDESAVFSVMKRDTPSERSVLQAVAQLHAAGA"
     aSDomain        complement(22767..23642)
                     /ASF="Neither malonyl-CoA or methylmalonyl-CoA specific"
                     /ASF="found active site serine: True, scaffold matched
                     GHGE: True"
                     /aSDomain="PKS_AT"
                     /aSTool="nrps_pks_domains"
                     /database="nrpspksdomains.hmm"
                     /detection="hmmscan"
                     /domain_id="nrpspksdomains_input.path1.gene345_PKS_AT.1"
                     /evalue="3.10E-76"
                     /label="input.path1.gene345_PKS_AT.1"
                     /locus_tag="input.path1.gene345"
                     /protein_end="871"
                     /protein_start="579"
                     /score="248.3"
                     /specificity="consensus: pk"
                     /specificity="PKS signature: Malonyl-CoA"
                     /specificity="Minowa: mmal"
                     /tool="antismash"
                     /translation="VFSGHGAQWTNMGKELLKNPTFYRTMATLNNLVESEAGFSPIHVL
                     REGCLGSASTVQVLTYLMQIGLAEVLRSKGVKPQAVMGHSTGEIAAAVVAGCLTPSEGA
                     LLVSRRACLYTQCEGHGGMALVNLSFSQVKAALKGRTDIVAAIASSPSSCVVSGEMASL
                     EQYLRQLAKRGVKTFRVKTDIAFHSPMLEKLVAPLNDALVGAITPRPATIPIYSTSHAD
                     PRTETDRDTEYWISNMVMPVRLDQAINAAIEDGHRLFLEVSSHPIVAHSISETLASHEI
                     DESAVFSVMKR"
     CDS_motif       complement(23307..23420)
                     /aSTool="nrps_pks_domains"
                     /database="abmotifs"
                     /detection="hmmscan"
                     /domain_id="nrpspksmotif_input.path1.gene345_0006"
                     /evalue="7.30E-16"
                     /label="PKSI-AT-M_m3"
                     /locus_tag="input.path1.gene345"
                     /protein_end="691"
                     /protein_start="653"
                     /score="50.2"
                     /tool="antismash"
                     /translation="GVKPQAVMGHSTGEIAAAVVAGCLTPSEGALLVSRRAC"
     CDS_motif       complement(23592..23648)
                     /aSTool="nrps_pks_domains"
                     /database="abmotifs"
                     /detection="hmmscan"
                     /domain_id="nrpspksmotif_input.path1.gene345_0005"
                     /evalue="1.40E-05"
                     /label="PKSI-AT-mM_m1"
                     /locus_tag="input.path1.gene345"
                     /protein_end="596"
                     /protein_start="577"
                     /score="17.5"
                     /tool="antismash"
                     /translation="VWVFSGHGAQWTNMGKELL"
     PFAM_domain     complement(23763..24131)
                     /aSDomain="KAsynt_C_assoc"
                     /aSTool="clusterhmmer"
                     /database="32.0"
                     /db_xref="PF16197.5"
                     /description="Ketoacyl-synthetase C-terminal extension"
                     /detection="hmmscan"
                     /domain_id="clusterhmmer_input.path1.gene345_0009"
                     /evalue="4.00E-10"
                     /label="input.path1.gene345"
                     /locus_tag="input.path1.gene345"
                     /protein_end="539"
                     /protein_start="416"
                     /score="40.1"
                     /tool="antismash"
                     /translation="NTRIDWENSGLSVVQEPSKWPADSEIRRAAVCSYGYGGSVAHAII
                     EQGPASHRYVQDMAKKRLEDMATEPVILVLSSFQEKRLPIQAVQLANWLVGEGREVNLR
                     AVANTLAQRRAAQDYRAVF"
     aSDomain        complement(join(23991..24766,24821..25316))
                     /ASF="found active site cysteine: True, scaffold matched
                     GSSS: False"
                     /ASF="found active site histidines: True"
                     /aSDomain="PKS_KS"
                     /aSTool="nrps_pks_domains"
                     /database="nrpspksdomains.hmm"
                     /detection="hmmscan"
                     /domain_id="nrpspksdomains_input.path1.gene345_PKS_KS.1"
                     /evalue="3.40E-156"
                     /label="input.path1.gene345_PKS_KS.1"
                     /locus_tag="input.path1.gene345"
                     /protein_end="463"
                     /protein_start="39"
                     /score="512.2"
                     /tool="antismash"
                     /translation="VAIVGMSCRAAGGNDTPEKLWQFLMEKKFASGEVPKKRWEPWIRR
                     DPRNAPIIANTTSKGYFIENLEDFDAGFFGISPKEAELMDPHQRLALELSWEALENAGI
                     DPKRLAGSDTAVYMGVDSDDYSRLLMEDLPNIEAWSGIGTAYHGIPNRISYHLDLMGPS
                     AAVDAACASSLIAIHLGSQAILSGDSTVALCGGVNVLCAPGLTHMLDKAGALASDGLCM
                     SFDDDAHGYARGEGGAIVVLKKLSSAIADNDNIMAVLKGTATAQDGKTNGIMAPNARAQ
                     EMVAEKALMRAGGLDPLSIGYVEAHATSTSLGDPTEIGAISRVYGEGRSSNNLCAIGSI
                     KPNIGHLEAAAGAIGFVKAVLAVNKGELAPQTLLKKLNTRIDWENSGLSVVQEPSKWPA
                     DSEIRRAAVCSYGYGGSVAHAIIEQ"
     PFAM_domain     complement(24147..24497)
                     /aSDomain="Ketoacyl-synt_C"
                     /aSTool="clusterhmmer"
                     /database="32.0"
                     /db_xref="PF02801.22"
                     /description="Beta-ketoacyl synthase, C-terminal domain"
                     /detection="hmmscan"
                     /domain_id="clusterhmmer_input.path1.gene345_0008"
                     /evalue="1.50E-35"
                     /label="input.path1.gene345"
                     /locus_tag="input.path1.gene345"
                     /protein_end="411"
                     /protein_start="294"
                     /score="121.7"
                     /tool="antismash"
                     /translation="MAVLKGTATAQDGKTNGIMAPNARAQEMVAEKALMRAGGLDPLSI
                     GYVEAHATSTSLGDPTEIGAISRVYGEGRSSNNLCAIGSIKPNIGHLEAAAGAIGFVKA
                     VLAVNKGELAPQT"
     CDS_motif       complement(24207..24251)
                     /aSTool="nrps_pks_domains"
                     /database="abmotifs"
                     /detection="hmmscan"
                     /domain_id="nrpspksmotif_input.path1.gene345_0004"
                     /evalue="9.90E-04"
                     /label="PKSI-KS_m6"
                     /locus_tag="input.path1.gene345"
                     /protein_end="391"
                     /protein_start="376"
                     /score="11.6"
                     /tool="antismash"
                     /translation="GSIKPNIGHLEAAAG"
     CDS_motif       complement(24312..24359)
                     /aSTool="nrps_pks_domains"
                     /database="abmotifs"
                     /detection="hmmscan"
                     /domain_id="nrpspksmotif_input.path1.gene345_0003"
                     /evalue="4.20E-03"
                     /label="PKSI-KS_m5"
                     /locus_tag="input.path1.gene345"
                     /protein_end="356"
                     /protein_start="340"
                     /score="9.9"
                     /tool="antismash"
                     /translation="YVEAHATSTSLGDPTE"
     PFAM_domain     complement(join(24519..24766,24821..25322))
                     /aSDomain="ketoacyl-synt"
                     /aSTool="clusterhmmer"
                     /database="32.0"
                     /db_xref="PF00109.26"
                     /description="Beta-ketoacyl synthase, N-terminal domain"
                     /detection="hmmscan"
                     /domain_id="clusterhmmer_input.path1.gene345_0007"
                     /evalue="6.50E-76"
                     /label="input.path1.gene345"
                     /locus_tag="input.path1.gene345"
                     /protein_end="287"
                     /protein_start="37"
                     /score="255.3"
                     /tool="antismash"
                     /translation="HDVAIVGMSCRAAGGNDTPEKLWQFLMEKKFASGEVPKKRWEPWI
                     RRDPRNAPIIANTTSKGYFIENLEDFDAGFFGISPKEAELMDPHQRLALELSWEALENA
                     GIDPKRLAGSDTAVYMGVDSDDYSRLLMEDLPNIEAWSGIGTAYHGIPNRISYHLDLMG
                     PSAAVDAACASSLIAIHLGSQAILSGDSTVALCGGVNVLCAPGLTHMLDKAGALASDGL
                     CMSFDDDAHGYARGEGGAIVVLKKLSSA"
     CDS_motif       complement(24555..24593)
                     /aSTool="nrps_pks_domains"
                     /database="abmotifs"
                     /detection="hmmscan"
                     /domain_id="nrpspksmotif_input.path1.gene345_0002"
                     /evalue="1.30E-03"
                     /label="PKSI-KS_m4"
                     /locus_tag="input.path1.gene345"
                     /protein_end="275"
                     /protein_start="262"
                     /score="12.0"
                     /tool="antismash"
                     /translation="FDDDAHGYARGEG"
     CDS_motif       complement(join(24735..24766,24821..24836))
                     /aSTool="nrps_pks_domains"
                     /database="abmotifs"
                     /detection="hmmscan"
                     /domain_id="nrpspksmotif_input.path1.gene345_0001"
                     /evalue="1.80E-04"
                     /label="PKSI-KS_m3"
                     /locus_tag="input.path1.gene345"
                     /protein_end="215"
                     /protein_start="199"
                     /score="13.9"
                     /tool="antismash"
                     /translation="GPSAAVDAACASSLIA"
     CDS             complement(join(28312..29906,29953..30070))
                     /Name="input.path1.gene346"
                     /gene="input.path1.gene346"
                     /source="GlimmerHMM"
                     /transl_table=1
                     /translation="MNGGPGSSSMLGLLREHGPCWVNEDSNSTRLNEWSWNNEVNMLYL
                     DQPVQVGLSYDDLINVTVSSFTGSEGVEIADFSDGVPEQNNTFYVGTYPSQNSNFTTQG
                     TENSARALWNFAQVWFQEFPGYAPNDNRISIATESYGGRYGPAFAAYFQEQNERIENGT
                     FTEAGETHILHLDTLFIINGCVDRLVQWPGYPMMAWNNTYGLQAYNDSRHEGVLEALYG
                     EDGCLAQIEECRNLSLAYDPTNQGFNSSVNAVCQAAETFCTEEIRDPYFDSDVNYYDIS
                     APAAASFPPPWYAGFLNQPWVQQELGVPLNWTQSNSAVSRAFRAIGDYPRPGWKEDLAY
                     LLEEGIKVTLVYGDRDYACNWYGGELLSLAINYTETDNFHAAGYAPVQVNESYIGGQVR
                     QYGNLSFTRVYQAGHEVPAYQPETAYKIFTRALFNYDIATGEISTADTPDYATKGPENV
                     FNITNEPIQLPGSQCYVLDKDQCTADQWATVEDGTALVRNWIVVDANTSYMFPDLANGT
                     GNGTIGTGRPTPTGGAVPTDFPGAAAGRALGPETRTIGFAVLAMGLGGLTMLL"
     PFAM_domain     complement(join(28726..29906,29953..30070))
                     /aSDomain="Peptidase_S10"
                     /aSTool="clusterhmmer"
                     /database="32.0"
                     /db_xref="PF00450.22"
                     /db_xref="GO:0004185"
                     /db_xref="GO:0006508"
                     /description="Serine carboxypeptidase"
                     /detection="hmmscan"
                     /domain_id="clusterhmmer_input.path1.gene346_0014"
                     /evalue="9.50E-72"
                     /gene_ontologies="GO:0004185: serine-type carboxypeptidase
                     activity"
                     /gene_ontologies="GO:0006508: proteolysis"
                     /label="input.path1.gene346"
                     /locus_tag="input.path1.gene346"
                     /protein_end="433"
                     /protein_start="0"
                     /score="242.7"
                     /tool="antismash"
                     /translation="MNGGPGSSSMLGLLREHGPCWVNEDSNSTRLNEWSWNNEVNMLYL
                     DQPVQVGLSYDDLINVTVSSFTGSEGVEIADFSDGVPEQNNTFYVGTYPSQNSNFTTQG
                     TENSARALWNFAQVWFQEFPGYAPNDNRISIATESYGGRYGPAFAAYFQEQNERIENGT
                     FTEAGETHILHLDTLFIINGCVDRLVQWPGYPMMAWNNTYGLQAYNDSRHEGVLEALYG
                     EDGCLAQIEECRNLSLAYDPTNQGFNSSVNAVCQAAETFCTEEIRDPYFDSDVNYYDIS
                     APAAASFPPPWYAGFLNQPWVQQELGVPLNWTQSNSAVSRAFRAIGDYPRPGWKEDLAY
                     LLEEGIKVTLVYGDRDYACNWYGGELLSLAINYTETDNFHAAGYAPVQVNESYIGGQVR
                     QYGNLSFTRVYQAGHEVPAYQPETAYKIFTRALF"
     CDS             join(30223..30234,30773..30871)
                     /Name="input.path1.gene347"
                     /gene="input.path1.gene347"
                     /phase="0"
                     /source="GlimmerHMM"
                     /transl_table=1
                     /translation="MATQIPATPGGEAKEAKNVGVLKNSEAFSRKRILGA"
     CDS             join(32294..32637,32692..32802,32856..33330,33391..33600)
                     /Name="input.path1.gene348"
                     /gene="input.path1.gene348"
                     /gene_functions="biosynthetic-additional
                     (rule-based-clusters) Abhydrolase_6"
                     /gene_kind="biosynthetic-additional"
                     /sec_met_domain="Abhydrolase_6 (E-value: 4e-11, bitscore:
                     39.4, seeds: 455, tool: rule-based-clusters)"
                     /source="GlimmerHMM"
                     /transl_table=1
                     /translation="MALSRTLCAPLNSSFSDSISSIADCFDYQIPVTTETEAFIWGLPE
                     FSTNYDVSSFYASLIRRTNGPDIIPFEPYSGRKNVTGHYTIGATFCSPKHSSSHDKTVL
                     LATPGLGFDRRYWIPNMYESEYSFAKYAVNRGYSVFLYDRLGTGSSTKVSGYADPQFST
                     HLAILTSLTNSLRSGEYTGTIGKPSKIVHVGHSFGSILTHGLITQSPSISDGVVLTGFA
                     FNATDFPAFFEAVRLNIANNVAPEKWKGLDSGYLAFADIEGLAAGFFNPASFDGDALWY
                     ADYIAQPPAAIEFTPPAEGSVGYTNFSGPFMLISGELDMGNCAGNCNGILEHATREIFN
                     KTKPFLTAVHPNAGHGFNFNPNATGAYGAITDFLIESGL"
     PFAM_domain     join(32603..32637,32692..32802,32856..33330,33391..33546)
                     /aSDomain="Abhydrolase_6"
                     /aSTool="clusterhmmer"
                     /database="32.0"
                     /db_xref="PF12697.7"
                     /description="Alpha/beta hydrolase family"
                     /detection="hmmscan"
                     /domain_id="clusterhmmer_input.path1.gene348_0015"
                     /evalue="2.30E-11"
                     /label="input.path1.gene348"
                     /locus_tag="input.path1.gene348"
                     /protein_end="362"
                     /protein_start="103"
                     /score="44.7"
                     /tool="antismash"
                     /translation="LLATPGLGFDRRYWIPNMYESEYSFAKYAVNRGYSVFLYDRLGTG
                     SSTKVSGYADPQFSTHLAILTSLTNSLRSGEYTGTIGKPSKIVHVGHSFGSILTHGLIT
                     QSPSISDGVVLTGFAFNATDFPAFFEAVRLNIANNVAPEKWKGLDSGYLAFADIEGLAA
                     GFFNPASFDGDALWYADYIAQPPAAIEFTPPAEGSVGYTNFSGPFMLISGELDMGNCAG
                     NCNGILEHATREIFNKTKPFLTAVHPNAGHGFNFNPN"
     CDS             complement(join(34160..35826,35881..35896))
                     /Name="input.path1.gene349"
                     /gene="input.path1.gene349"
                     /gene_functions="biosynthetic-additional (smcogs)
                     SMCOG1189:L-carnitine dehydratase/bile acid-inducible
                     (Score: 129.1; E-value: 3.1e-39)"
                     /gene_kind="biosynthetic-additional"
                     /source="GlimmerHMM"
                     /transl_table=1
                     /translation="MSSSDLPEDTARIFRLLASQTPTFTKDEALLSKVQFTGEEFPVIP
                     GPIKATSVAAALHAMCGLVADEILTIRGAEDKNRKITVNTTHAGFWFGSIATAYLNGED
                     VLSLAGKGDLKNVIPNWEQGWVDTPLKYRATGLYPTKDPEVWYSLHGSLDAIPVLRSIG
                     LDPDTKVASNEEAAALIAEHTQKFLPAELEMNNLMLGLCGSVCFTPKQWVESAMGKSLA
                     NNPLVDVEQQTHAVPTGPVAFPPLKADDLRPLAGVKVVELTRVIAGPQIGTILTSLGAD
                     VIRLNPPHLRDINILQLTLNAGKRTSTVDLRKPDERAYLQSLLDDADVFVQGFRFGKMK
                     KFGLGLEEMLEMAGKRGKGIVYVSENCYGREGYYRERPGWQQIADAAAGSAYVTGKALE
                     ITQNLPANEAVLPSLPVSDMSTGVLGALGTLIALRDRATKGGSYSVHSSLTGVNAYALR
                     EDVGLYPVEIVKECQERFQWQSMRGSHHVLDLIVTVWKGWKKVFGEYLDEKSGWFQSFE
                     NSAFDGRKLSILKPIAQIDGVSNGWKSSSLPYGAEKPSTLTWL"
     PFAM_domain     complement(34475..35083)
                     /aSDomain="CoA_transf_3"
                     /aSTool="clusterhmmer"
                     /database="32.0"
                     /db_xref="PF02515.17"
                     /db_xref="GO:0008410"
                     /description="CoA-transferase family III"
                     /detection="hmmscan"
                     /domain_id="clusterhmmer_input.path1.gene349_0016"
                     /evalue="2.50E-39"
                     /gene_ontologies="GO:0008410: CoA-transferase activity"
                     /label="input.path1.gene349"
                     /locus_tag="input.path1.gene349"
                     /protein_end="456"
                     /protein_start="253"
                     /score="135.5"
                     /tool="antismash"
                     /translation="LAGVKVVELTRVIAGPQIGTILTSLGADVIRLNPPHLRDINILQL
                     TLNAGKRTSTVDLRKPDERAYLQSLLDDADVFVQGFRFGKMKKFGLGLEEMLEMAGKRG
                     KGIVYVSENCYGREGYYRERPGWQQIADAAAGSAYVTGKALEITQNLPANEAVLPSLPV
                     SDMSTGVLGALGTLIALRDRATKGGSYSVHSSLTGVNAYA"
     CDS             36638..38494
                     /ID="input.cds350.1"
                     /Name="input.path1.gene350"
                     /Note="single-exon"
                     /gene="input.path1.gene350"
                     /gene_functions="biosynthetic-additional (smcogs)
                     SMCOG1095:3-hydroxybutyryl-CoA dehydrogenase (Score: 191.6;
                     E-value: 2.8e-58)"
                     /gene_kind="biosynthetic-additional"
                     /phase="0"
                     /source="GlimmerHMM"
                     /transl_table=1
                     /translation="MPYAATFSEEIKKVAIIGSGSIGASWAALFLAQGLDVTVFDINPS
                     AETFLRKLVSSALPTLTSLGLLKNSRATPNDIVFTTNLEEALRDTDFVQENGPERLEFK
                     QGLFTDIARLVRDDVVIATSSSGLMCSKIQEGMPADAKPERCVVGHPFNPPHLIPLVEV
                     VGGKLTSKFTIGRTIDFYEKMGKKPIFVQKEVPGHVANRLQAALFREIFHLVENNICTV
                     KDVDDAMACGPGLRWGVMGPSTLMHLAGGEGGVEHMANHLLEPMTTWWAQETPVVNDEL
                     KNKWVAGTLDAIGGRNYVDLSKQRDEEIVQLLNSRSKWENPKPATKNHEAKRLFILDTD
                     LSQLPNPHGRIQSCSPDGSDLRTVIDNIPILPDGIVIDPDHEYMYWTNMGTTLGCNSGS
                     IERAHLDGSHRETIIEKGTPGVHTPKQITLAPRSGKIYWCDREGMKVCRSNTDGTSIEI
                     LVDTSSSEAVHPQCRWCVGIAVDEARGFFYWTQKGAPKGKLGRIFRAPIDKPDQHELLF
                     DNLPEPIDLELDEENATLYWTDRGDPPTGNSLNRAKIYSAKKEREVLTTRLHEAIGLAL
                     DRENGKCYVTDLAGGVYEIDVESKEKKVLFSELGDLTGIALA"
     PFAM_domain     36674..37216
                     /aSDomain="3HCDH_N"
                     /aSTool="clusterhmmer"
                     /database="32.0"
                     /db_xref="PF02737.18"
                     /db_xref="GO:0003857"
                     /db_xref="GO:0006631"
                     /db_xref="GO:0016491"
                     /db_xref="GO:0055114"
                     /description="3-hydroxyacyl-CoA dehydrogenase, NAD binding
                     domain"
                     /detection="hmmscan"
                     /domain_id="clusterhmmer_input.path1.gene350_0017"
                     /evalue="4.60E-45"
                     /gene_ontologies="GO:0003857: 3-hydroxyacyl-CoA
                     dehydrogenase activity"
                     /gene_ontologies="GO:0006631: fatty acid metabolic process"
                     /gene_ontologies="GO:0016491: oxidoreductase activity"
                     /gene_ontologies="GO:0055114: oxidation-reduction process"
                     /label="input.path1.gene350"
                     /locus_tag="input.path1.gene350"
                     /protein_end="193"
                     /protein_start="12"
                     /score="153.7"
                     /tool="antismash"
                     /translation="KVAIIGSGSIGASWAALFLAQGLDVTVFDINPSAETFLRKLVSSA
                     LPTLTSLGLLKNSRATPNDIVFTTNLEEALRDTDFVQENGPERLEFKQGLFTDIARLVR
                     DDVVIATSSSGLMCSKIQEGMPADAKPERCVVGHPFNPPHLIPLVEVVGGKLTSKFTIG
                     RTIDFYEKMGKKPIFVQK"
     PFAM_domain     37226..37438
                     /aSDomain="3HCDH"
                     /aSTool="clusterhmmer"
                     /database="32.0"
                     /db_xref="PF00725.22"
                     /db_xref="GO:0003857"
                     /db_xref="GO:0006631"
                     /db_xref="GO:0016491"
                     /db_xref="GO:0055114"
                     /description="3-hydroxyacyl-CoA dehydrogenase, C-terminal
                     domain"
                     /detection="hmmscan"
                     /domain_id="clusterhmmer_input.path1.gene350_0018"
                     /evalue="5.40E-13"
                     /gene_ontologies="GO:0003857: 3-hydroxyacyl-CoA
                     dehydrogenase activity"
                     /gene_ontologies="GO:0006631: fatty acid metabolic process"
                     /gene_ontologies="GO:0016491: oxidoreductase activity"
                     /gene_ontologies="GO:0055114: oxidation-reduction process"
                     /label="input.path1.gene350"
                     /locus_tag="input.path1.gene350"
                     /protein_end="267"
                     /protein_start="196"
                     /score="49.4"
                     /tool="antismash"
                     /translation="GHVANRLQAALFREIFHLVENNICTVKDVDDAMACGPGLRWGVMG
                     PSTLMHLAGGEGGVEHMANHLLEPMT"
     CDS             complement(40961..42118)
                     /ID="input.cds351.1"
                     /Name="input.path1.gene351"
                     /Note="single-exon"
                     /gene="input.path1.gene351"
                     /phase="0"
                     /source="GlimmerHMM"
                     /transl_table=1
                     /translation="MVKRSTFVTRTARYVRLTSTAEAQGAGNPWASVAEFNVFHEVEYD
                     YVSRDGWIVSADSQETSSENAPATNAIDGDLATYWHTKWGGGAAAPLPHWFQIDAGSQI
                     TVSGLSYLPRGSPGNGRIGQYSIQVSNDGTTWTQATTGMWMDDELEKITLFSATARYFR
                     LNAITEAGNRGPWTTAREIRLVSSEREVIPAAPSASKGLWVNTVDFPLVPVAVAMLPNG
                     KMLLWSAYARDNFGGSNGYTQTAIYDPVSGESTQRTVSNTQHDMFCPGISMDFNGRIII
                     SGGSNAAKTSIYDPSSDSWIAAPNMQIARGYQSTTTCSDGRVFNIGGSWSGAQGNKNGE
                     IYSPSANTWSLVQNALVSPMQTADKGGVYRSDNHAWLFAWKNQTV"
     PFAM_domain     complement(41576..41947)
                     /aSDomain="F5_F8_type_C"
                     /aSTool="clusterhmmer"
                     /database="32.0"
                     /db_xref="PF00754.25"
                     /description="F5/8 type C domain"
                     /detection="hmmscan"
                     /domain_id="clusterhmmer_input.path1.gene351_0019"
                     /evalue="9.30E-24"
                     /label="input.path1.gene351"
                     /locus_tag="input.path1.gene351"
                     /protein_end="181"
                     /protein_start="57"
                     /score="84.0"
                     /tool="antismash"
                     /translation="SQETSSENAPATNAIDGDLATYWHTKWGGGAAAPLPHWFQIDAGS
                     QITVSGLSYLPRGSPGNGRIGQYSIQVSNDGTTWTQATTGMWMDDELEKITLFSATARY
                     FRLNAITEAGNRGPWTTARE"
ORIGIN
        1 ccaccagaga tatattcgcc actccacacg gcgaagtacg cccagtctgc ttgataggct
       61 ttaagctggt ctggttccat cacagatccg acttctgctg cggcgatgat cttggtgtcg
      121 ttcgtgaggg tgagtagact gttgtatgtg gcggatacag gctattgagt ataattagct
      181 gtaagtcctt acgcatattg agggaaaata taggcaggaa tgcgtgagac tcttgccccg
      241 aaataagaaa cggtttactt acgccatggt caccctggtt atatgtatcc gcgctaacga
      301 gatcaacctt gctgttcccc ggataccacg aagcagccac cgagttccat tcccagatca
      361 gattgttcaa cttatgctta ttggtcagcc tgtcatacaa aatatcccac aatttcttcg
      421 cgggttctgg tccctttgct ccccaccaga accatccacc ttcagcctcg tgaagcggac
      481 ggaagataat tggtacagat gcgctttgga gctttttcag ctctacagca atggtgtcga
      541 tgtccttcat caatagggta tagttggcgt tcgtagtatc cttcaatgcg gtctcaatgt
      601 taaaatccgt ggcatccgtg tagaagcctc ggtaccatgg gtgttcctcg gtatcgtaaa
      661 ggccgattgg tgcaccccag tgccactgcg tctattagcc atgaagaatt tccctcgaca
      721 aaaaccgtac ctggaatgag attattcctc cttttttggc gaatgcgatg gctttgtcta
      781 catcggtgga cgacgctcct cgggatttgc gcgactcggt ataatccatg aaatcaacgc
      841 cgagaatggc gggcgtcttg ccgacgttct gggtaaccca gtcaagggaa gcttggtcat
      901 gctgtccgga taggattttc ttgccataaa tgctcccgag gtacttcagc aaagctttcg
      961 catcactgtt ggccttcttg ttgatgggag tggtagtgac cttgtgcgct cctcgctttg
     1021 ttgatggcgc aatcttgata gagtctatga gataccaacc ccagttgttc tgaatctgga
     1081 tggtgtttgt tcctgcatta agcaaaacct gtcccgcggg aacagtcgtc caggcggtgg
     1141 tggctggaag tgagacctga gagccaccag ccccgttcag tgcaactgta gtatacttgt
     1201 ctccatatgg gccattgtag acaatgctga ggtcgtaaag ttgggaagtg gtgcttgata
     1261 tattgaatgt gatggagtct gtcccggtgt cgaaaccttc tacgtatccc gttcctgttg
     1321 atataagtat ctgctaagta ttttgcatga aattgctaac ctgtgaatcc agcaacagat
     1381 gcaccaacgg tgacgccgtt cagggtcgca ttttctgcct catagatgat tgtttgcgcg
     1441 cacactatgc ttgccgaagc ggcaagacca agcatacgag ggccccacat catcgctgta
     1501 ggagcagagg gcatgggttg agctttcgtg aatttcccat catcttaaat attccttgaa
     1561 catttttaga atatcgctcc cgaggcatgg caccacttgg cacagttggg ctctccatca
     1621 gattggtgcg aaagtcttgc aacgaagacc tcgaaagtga aagggtccat caattagaat
     1681 ggtagaaaaa tacagccgag aagagaagaa agaccttagg tcgtgtcttg ggcaatatgt
     1741 ttaaattgca tcgatcacgt tattcaggcg atccatcccg acggtccgtc ttaagataag
     1801 cgcgagatcg gaggccgcta atagtatttc aacgcagaga atagtaactt tatttaataa
     1861 tacctactat actatctcag gcaatatacc ataatttatg acctaaatta taacttattt
     1921 caacctaatt ctaacccgct gagcgatgac tatgattaca atctaaccct aactctaacc
     1981 cctctagtat taacctaaac ccaaccccta cctaaagtcc gtgcgaccac gacctaaccc
     2041 catccacacc ctggtaggac cccacctatg aactctagct gcacttttct cttgtcccta
     2101 acgaattgag caataatact attgtaaatt aagccttagc aactgctcct attaataata
     2161 cgcatatggt tgaaagatgg ttcatcttct gatggattag ttgtgctgtt agtagcttta
     2221 gagctgagat tgttagggtc gaatcctgag tcactctcaa acgagacttg aatcgctggg
     2281 aaaggccaga agtatatata ttgtcaaggc ggttaagttc tacgtacgct ttttccaata
     2341 cgccgctttt ttttacgctg tctagtggga gacattcttt ttccaactac tttttacgcc
     2401 gtcgtattga ctcgacacct ttttgctatt acacaaatca aggcggtatg cagcagtgtt
     2461 cggatcctgg atatggaccc atactccttg agcgtccagg cgataagccc gccagcctaa
     2521 aagctactca ataagttcct gaggtcgagg agctcctcca ggctcggcat tataagcata
     2581 actggctaga cgaagagctg cgtggaattt agaagtaaca agctaactga cgtgcttata
     2641 gtagatgtta gcagactgtt ctcgtgaaga actgttagct tccgaagtaa atccgagctt
     2701 tggtttgtca cgaagggata aaatcttcct aagatttaat tttctagatc acgttcctgc
     2761 ttttgaagta ggcttcacgg aaaaaggaac cttagccaaa ctagcttcat tcaagtaaag
     2821 tgtagttaca gacgcaacag cactatccat agtagaagca cgccgaaatg gaatttacat
     2881 aacgacgctg ccttcccaag aatcagcgcc cacagtttta aaataacaaa tagaactcaa
     2941 taaagagttg cctgtaatgg caaaatccaa gggaattatc atatcggact tcttgatatc
     3001 ctagataata attttattat tatatatagc aagttgaaaa gattgcttgt agcggccgat
     3061 ctcgtaggtt tatttctata acttaggcta aagaactaga ggtacgttac gaaagagtat
     3121 agtatacttt ctatcaccgc tgggatagct gaagataggt ggagtagagt taaaggatta
     3181 ggggtgggac cgctgaaaga acaattaatc tatatataag aaaataacgg cggcacctat
     3241 agctgtaaaa gagcggtgaa ctcctgccgg ttgaacatct tcaaacgatt ttatcgacta
     3301 gcactcaatt gatccttctt cttgccctat tatagtcaga aacgatacaa ccaaaccctg
     3361 aaaatcaacg gatcaggaat tgagtgacac tctgacttag tagtaggcat tgctcacttt
     3421 acttcagagg ccagcgaccg ccagtagact tgtctgacac accggcatta gtgtataaag
     3481 aataggggac agtgttgaag atgttgccca tgctggtgtg gagaaccaaa agctgtttgt
     3541 ttctattttt gtaaagaaag agctactctt ctcggccttg ttgggcttaa tcctcttgtt
     3601 ctattggccg aagctcgtct tcacataaga tttcttatta gaataaatgt ggctcagagg
     3661 atactcctcc ttagttttag agcccgaaga caaaagaata aacttacgct ttcccatgat
     3721 gatggtctag cttagaggtt agcttttagc ataaagaagc gcgcgacgtg ttgcgcgtgc
     3781 taccaacgat acaccagcag ttgaggaaag caatttagca gaatagggcc cgaactatgc
     3841 gcaaaacagt cggagaaatc tgggagaaca gtcgtgtgaa ggtcggggga ccgcgtggcc
     3901 attgactagc gcgctcgtac ctggcacctc acctggcaac acctgagctg gctaggagga
     3961 ccgccatagc tattgacagt ttctggtcta ctactccaag cagctccgat ctggagattc
     4021 tccacgatcc tgtcttgaaa aatcttctat aacgaaggaa agcgtcgtta agacttgcag
     4081 actttgttta ctgggttact gtgcgagcta ccaagacgga ctctctggcc ttcaatcttt
     4141 cctttgtcac ttcaggaccc tgaatcgggg ttccactcat acacattgta tatgtagctg
     4201 ggaccaggct ggtggacgtc tcaagggaca ggaacatgta aatacatata aaaccgctta
     4261 cacaaacgta cacccaacac atgaggtacc aatgtacaat cgatattgtg ggggtcagtt
     4321 gatgtgcatt aaggcatgaa gcagcccctg tgaactgtga acgctcgacg agggtatggg
     4381 atcgcattac gtgagatgca ccgaatccga acccggaaac cctctgcgct atcagcggca
     4441 aatgactcga cgccaatgac cgacatgaat tagagggtca atggacttca attctttctt
     4501 tgacacgcca gcttctagtc cgttgttcat ggttcactgt gccattgtgg tctacatttt
     4561 cgtgtgcatt ctttttccct ctgggatttt ttactttggt tcagcggctt cattggatac
     4621 agcttcttca gaggctctga cacctccttg acccatgcgc ttataacatc ctctggcaac
     4681 acaaacacaa attgatcctg gggttcatga gtgtacaagc atattaacac tagccattaa
     4741 cattacattt cctgatcaca ttatctgttc ttgtgcaggg aaagggaatc cgttaattaa
     4801 tgcgtgatta ttggttatct gtgtgacaaa gaagagaatt gaacttaggg aaatgattag
     4861 gcaagaaaaa aaagatgcat gtatctgatg aataagacaa ggagagcagg gaaagtgggt
     4921 aaagaaaagt ctgaagtgga aaggctgtga aggggtaggc gagtgcaatg actctaatgc
     4981 tgtgttgtaa ttctgtggtt ccgcggaagg aggagggtct ggcttggcag ctgaaggtgt
     5041 cgtttgtccc gcggaagagg attgagagca agacgagcga ttgtgtcatt gttctgaagg
     5101 tatgtggttt tcttttttta cgttgttgaa agttatattg tgtcaactta tagatttact
     5161 gtaatcaata tcatttattg aatagagctt gccactctgt tggaactata acataattat
     5221 tctgcttgta ttaaagaatc tttcaaaaca cacagtaagc atagttcaga acgacattag
     5281 accaaaagaa ctatgaggga cattaaatat tcatctgctg gaagattcat tacttgaaga
     5341 gtgagtgcta gatttgaacc cttttctttt tctaatctca tgtcgagttc ggctcgcagc
     5401 cagcgcatat tccaatcctt tccgcggtta agaagatatt catatattca gcaccaatct
     5461 aatagttcgt atttgatccg aaaacacgtg gtgcaataca atccgaagta gagcaggtaa
     5521 ttatctcgac ccagtataat ggtggtggct tgcgtaggct agtcttctat acatctagcg
     5581 ttggcgctaa ccggccgcct ccggacacgc cgcagatccc acatcgcagt ctagatcttc
     5641 aaatatcctc gtgttcctgg ccttcgggct cgcctatgtg tactactaac caaacacatc
     5701 attatggcag tctggggtcc ttaaattatc tcgagaaagg ccgctaatcg gttggcgatg
     5761 tgtttaagct tacttgagtg cccacgcacc cctgaatcga tactgttaag gggacagcct
     5821 caagcgaaga aaagcataga aatgctttgt gacatgagtc gtcttgaaaa tcgtacgtct
     5881 cttcgcctca aaaccatcat gtagcaaatt ctttaaatcc tcctcagtgg ccatcatttg
     5941 catatcgtgt ttcgtcggtc tgctggcttt tcacgctctt ttttgctttt atattagtct
     6001 ttcattaata cctgaagatg ataacaatgc atgcctcact aatttgggcc cttgcggtct
     6061 tttcgaccct tcagatctct caagcagcac cttcacggac cgctgttagc aagacgggac
     6121 tttgcggacc atcggttggt cttacttgca aacaaagcgc cttcgggagc tgctgttcgc
     6181 gatatggcta ctgtggatct accaatgcgt actgcggtca gggttgtcaa tccaatttcg
     6241 gaacgtgcaa tggttatgcc gtcactccac ccacttctcc caagccggcg tccaaaatct
     6301 caaaggatgc ttcgtgcggt ggaaagaaag gttatacgtg cttgaaatcg agctttggaa
     6361 actgctgcag gtgagttaca aaagatctac aggtggaaca ggactctttt tctgacatat
     6421 ccaaagcaaa aacggatggt gtggtagcac atctgcatac tgcggcaaag gttgcgattc
     6481 tcggtttgga aaatgttctg gctcatctgg gtcgaaacct gcttcctcat catcaacgtc
     6541 ttgtagttca cgctctactt caactcgtgt cccgacctct gcgcacccca cttctacggt
     6601 ccggatatct acaaacggcc gatgtggtaa tgcatatggt gcttcgccag gaggaatgac
     6661 atgcgctgga tctaagtggg gaaactgctg cagcaagtat tcttattggt gagttttgtc
     6721 ttttggagat gccttggagt tattggtggc taatgtcagt gcagcggaag ctctaaggac
     6781 tactgtggct caggttgtca atctggcttc ggtaattgca aggttatgcc gtccagctca
     6841 atccgtccaa aaactacttc ttcgtctatc ccttgctctt ccagcgttgc tccgatccgg
     6901 aaaccgtcgt tttcttccag tgctctgtca gtgccaatat cctcttcagt caatattcct
     6961 agtccaagct catcagtagt ggttttgacc acaacatccg catctatgga atcgccatct
     7021 tcgagcattt tgtcgtccgg aaccccgacc acgagttccg ccgacacatg tagttctgta
     7081 attgagactc ctaccagcta tgtcgacgca tccagctctg tcatcgagac ccccactagc
     7141 tccatcgtgg aggaccccac cagctctatt cttgggactc cgaccagctc caccatcgag
     7201 acacccacta gctctactat tgagaccccg accagctcta ccatcgagac gcccactagc
     7261 tctgttgctg agaccccggc gagctctgct attgagaccc ccactagctc tgccgtcgag
     7321 gaccccacca gctctgttgt tgagactccg actagctctg ctatcgagat cccgaccagc
     7381 tctaccgttg agactccaac cagctctgtc attgaaactc cgacgtcttc ttcgtccgaa
     7441 attgctattt cgacaaccga tatcagtccc agcactactc cttcacctac atcaaccgat
     7501 gtgtcttccg ttacgccaga gtctagctca ttaataccat ccacctcatc agacctgcct
     7561 acgtccacag ctcctgtagt aacgcccaca tccgggccat ctgtaccctg cgcagcgaaa
     7621 ggcccaaaaa ggacttctgt ggcccatact caatccatcc gatacgtcgg gactatccca
     7681 ttaaccctta ctagatggtc gtcctattgt cgtgcacccg catgtactgg gttcgccatg
     7741 ctgggtaaca cagtctatct gtacaaggtg cctttgtctg aagcatttgc gactgccgat
     7801 gacatcgaga aaggtgatgc gacgccggaa aattacacgt ggtatgatag cacctgcgat
     7861 tttgctgcct tagatgctgc tgctgctagt ccatcgcctg tgtaaaaatc tgctttctga
     7921 ttggatacaa tagaattaca taatcaaact aatactatct aactacttaa tatgcgtgta
     7981 ttcctatacc tcggcgtgga gtaactctgc atgtgataaa atcacaaact cgacttcttt
     8041 cgaaagcaaa ggaataaagc acattgtctt caagaatgga ccgcctgaaa catactttca
     8101 tgaacatgac caaaaatttt catgagagag ataaaccagt ccaaaacccg caggatgctc
     8161 aaatccatcg tatctccagc aacagtcgtc tggcttggcc cccaaaatta tttcatcctc
     8221 ctcgtctgct cggtgaggtg aaggatatat ctggccgcca gtatcctcgc gatattggcc
     8281 ggtcgtttca tctcggcggc catgtatatt acatatttgg cgacacgttc tgtttcaata
     8341 gcacaggtga atttgtcgga gtgacgaaca acactatcgc gctaatcccc aacctcaacg
     8401 atccaatcag aagccagtat cttcatcctg aagccaaggt ccccgagttc gtacctcatt
     8461 tgagagaaga aaagaccttc tgtgaagagc cggaaaacca gaaagaaaac aagagaatag
     8521 tcacttggtc gtttggtggc gtcattgagg tacctggtag tgcgggtcga gaaggatggc
     8581 tgatatgtga cccggttgag acacatggcg gcaatgcagt gaaacagaat ggagtcggca
     8641 tcgcaaaggc gagagtaaca ggcccagatg ggaagattga gtgcgagcga gtgggtgaat
     8701 atcctctatt tccaggagac gggccaatct ggggtaatat gtcgaacata gccgcgccag
     8761 acggttggac ctatctcttg tctggtaaag gcctcgacaa ctacatggcc aggatcagga
     8821 cagacgctga ctttactgac cgcgggaatt atgaatttct caagaagagt ggaaagtggg
     8881 aacgaacata tacagaaccg catgggcctt tcggtgaatt agtacgtata gcctgtgaaa
     8941 aatttatgta tgttccgcac aatatcagat ttagctgact ttgatttcta ctttaggcac
     9001 atgacgttct atctggccaa ggccagggtg ctattataca cgttcctgat tttgctccgt
     9061 acggaaaaga atatctttgg gttggttgtg agaagttcat gacaagtcag ctatgtgtgg
     9121 gggccgcagc aaagccagag ggaccatggg aggtctacaa gctaggtgaa atgccaaaga
     9181 taacacaaca ggcgaagacg agatattgta tttatccaca tttatggggg agtgacttga
     9241 gcaagggtga aattctgatc acctggagcg atgacgggac catgggagga aaagtagctg
     9301 ctgcagtgtt tacattcgct ttgaaatgag tagatttgtt cattcgattc tttattctaa
     9361 gctcttcgat gtattgagca aattcaaatg gtttggagtt ttggttttgt tagaagcagt
     9421 aatgatgtca tctgagtcat ttaccaaata tgggttagtt tctaaatcat aacctaggcc
     9481 tcatgcaggc aatcaactgc ataccatgca gccagtattc agttccgggc gaacgataca
     9541 gtaaataaag aagaccagcg atctttcctt tctctcaacc cctttactcc gtagtttgcc
     9601 tacatactga atacaatcca agccatgaca aaacctagct ttctgacact tcgctgcttc
     9661 caaccatacg gaacaaccgg gatccacgcg tattatgacg gtcgaacttg cccatggcac
     9721 ccgtccagct ggtacgagca gacgctcgca ttgggcgtgg caacatattc tatcgtcagt
     9781 ggagaatctg cgctcttgtt cgatgcgggc cttaccccag cgcatgcaga gttcatgctc
     9841 gcacatgtgc gaagcttggg cgcgaagaac ataacgactg tatacagtca ttaccacagc
     9901 gaccacatag ccggagcgtc atcgttaagt ggcacgaaaa ttattgcgca taggaagaca
     9961 aagcagaagc tggtagaaat tgcggacagc ttgaagaatc ccgaccagga cgacggaccc
    10021 agcatcaacg tggtaattcc agaggagacc tatgaaaata gtacagtcct acaaattgga
    10081 gacatacgag ttgaactatt caacttcaac atccatactg cagactctac gcttcttttc
    10141 cttccagatt cagggctact gtttgctgga gacatgttag aggacacagt cacatacatt
    10201 tctgagcctg aaggcatctc gactcacttg agtgagctgg aacgcatgaa agaattacca
    10261 atcgcgaaaa ttctgcctgc acatggaagc ccagagcgca ttgaggcggg aggcttcgat
    10321 acatccttga ttgaggcaac gatcaggtat ctgaaggtgc tgaatgagcc cgtagaaagt
    10381 cccgttgcat ggagtcagaa acttaaagat gtggtgaaag cagatcttga gtcaggaaaa
    10441 ctactgtact gtgaggcata tgagggagtg catgaggaga acgtagaatc actcaaagag
    10501 ctgcgggaag aaacctcgct tcaatcatag acactagaat aattttcgga atgaagaaaa
    10561 ccaattcagt tcatcgaaat agctggtctc ctggatttaa tagaaggtgc taatacctat
    10621 acaaaggccc aacgagaatt aaagtgttcg gtagtcaggc aactcaatca ctagatttgt
    10681 cccagggctc cattagctta ttatcggcca cactttccgc aaatttggga atcgcagagg
    10741 agtgggccca tggcttcaac tttagttcct ctccgataac ctctgagaag caggtagacc
    10801 aattaaggcg gggataagcg gccacaacag attcaattgt gtttctgcta ataagcgtgg
    10861 gattgcctcc aacattatct tcatgtcaat cgttagttcc aaaatcaaga aagatttgta
    10921 tcaaagatca aacataccaa atagagttgc aagctgaatc agctggccta cggtggtaat
    10981 gttccctatt tcaccaagat cttggtgccg gattatcgct tccgcgacac tttcggcctg
    11041 atccttcggt gcgccatagt cttgcaacaa attgagtgcc agatgacctc cgtaaaactc
    11101 aaacgataac aatgttgagt gaaggttctc ttccgttgtt ccaatgtcat gaagaagact
    11161 ggtcaagtaa tatgtttcta gacttggaat gaatgacggc aggtgttttt gagatattgc
    11221 tgctcctgtt tcatatcagc accccaattc aatgactttt cgaaagttct gaggccctaa
    11281 tcctatacga ctcaaggctt tgaatcttat ctgataaggc gacagggtag agcgaaggag
    11341 catgagaact gcttaccata atagtacact ctcattgagt gattgaaaac ttgttccgat
    11401 aattgctctt tagcatattc cgtaacctta gtaacaatct cactattggg gacgtgtata
    11461 tcggcaatcg tgtagtccgc agggttccac gggctcacgt cccagagaag aaccgactgg
    11521 tcatgaggga cagaagtcca gccatacttc tcaactgaat cctcgggttg gtttgtgtgt
    11581 tcatccatag cggctgataa ggttctctga acacttagca tgaagattat gataggagtc
    11641 agtgaatgat actgcatgtt ttgtaatcga gggtcaaagt atccgtgatg agtaattctg
    11701 acgtatgaat cgatttgtgt attgaaaccc aagcgaccct ctccagttta tagactagag
    11761 atagtaaaat atcgggaatc tagagcgacc aaatcacaaa tcgactcgtc gcgtgcttgt
    11821 gcacaacgcc ggctccgtca ttaactatac cagttgctaa tcatattcgc tgcaaaaatt
    11881 tggaagaaca tcagcattgc tcgcaaatcc ttgaagaact agactctgac gttgaagaaa
    11941 cccaataatc tgttgccaat gaaatacgag gcctgaaaga ttttgatgga caatagggcg
    12001 tgtccggtat tgattgctga caatctggct gaaatcgggc cgacacggca ttttcggcgc
    12061 cgctgcggca cgatttttgg acagtccaaa gcgatgccaa agcgatccca taggtagctt
    12121 cacaaattcc gaaaaacgtg acgtaagaca acaaaatttc tataagaatt gttattgctc
    12181 ttgtattacc taagagctat acaattatta ctgtggcatt ctctgcttcg tcaaagagca
    12241 cagcgtcgcc tctttctctt cggcaccttc caacgccaat cctctcaaac ttccctgctt
    12301 gctgaggtaa atttttcaat agaagaaacc agatttcatg atgtcgatag gaagtgtttt
    12361 tttctggggt gacattacaa gagaacagtt gtaagcattt caaatcggtc tccggtgatt
    12421 tttgttgtct ctcacaacac ccgaaaatgc atttcccttc ttgccagcat ttggcttggt
    12481 agtcgccttg gtagagaatt ggtacaagtg gccggtcgag agatacctct acagggtgta
    12541 ggccgacact gcggacgaat gtctttggtt tcacgtcttc tgttttccaa taatctttgc
    12601 gtttctctgt tcttacaagg gtatctgaaa gagtggccag ctcaactgaa acgaccggac
    12661 ccgtcaacat tgcatgagcc gcggcgacat gccctgtcgg atcgtccggt aggacatgtt
    12721 cgcaataggc atcgtcaatt aagcagtcga ttgaaggatc atgccttgcc catcgatctt
    12781 cgtaacattt gttatcgaag cgaatggtgc cctcgaccga tgcccaggac cagctcggag
    12841 cgacatagga tctgttagtg tcgtcacaat tctgattatt gatatctaga tccaaatgtt
    12901 caacccgcca tgtgagatcg taaagcaatt gtgatctcca gagcccggca aggtatgtat
    12961 ctaatgggta tcctaaagcg ttagaaatag ttgtagagat cgatgaatat ttggttgaga
    13021 caagaatcat gccatgatta ggaggctcaa gcctctgaag accagcgttc gatctcttaa
    13081 gttgacttac cacttggatt ccctcgcgca gcgagcatcg tttgcgccaa tccagacaat
    13141 gctttcagct tgtcagtttt gttcgtcagg ctacggctcg agtattgggt gacaagccgt
    13201 ctccatgccc agtagggatc attcccaacc aattcgtctc tgagaattgg tgtgtcagtt
    13261 cttgtactct gaatgtccca ttgagtatgg ccgcattcac agattcttcg gcagaggcat
    13321 tcccacagca tctcatttcc atcataacat agtctacgat ttggaagcaa gctttcttgg
    13381 agacaccagc ccctctggtc gagagaattt gtttgtccta gctcttccgg atggaattcg
    13441 ttcttccgta tgaaaagctg atctgagtcg tctgtgctca catctgccat gcgctgccag
    13501 tccgacatcc caaatttctg tttacccaga aaccccagtt tacaggagga tggttccaaa
    13561 gcagctatgg ttaaatgtga gtggcgatat atatctctca tttgcccaca ttggtgtgcc
    13621 cactcgagtt tgtcgttctg gacaatacac agcgagtcca cccacagata gcgtattttc
    13681 ataccacggc aaacttttat agcatcttga acagttttcg gcaaagagct gtatggaata
    13741 gcattgtaat gagatgccaa gttttgaagg gtcgtcttcc acacattctg tatgtctgga
    13801 ccccagcaat agctgagaca aacatatggt ttcggctctt tcaaaccgat caacgttgga
    13861 ttttgcgttt catcggagcc aacatcaata agacgtagtg gtataaaatt agatgctggt
    13921 gggttacatc gctcatcgtt ctcaatgcaa tgtgagagcc atgtggtggc tctttcgaaa
    13981 gcggcatgag atccagaatc ttgaactacc tctaggcatt gtggcaacct tttatctctt
    14041 gaccaccgaa ccgaatccaa gggcttttct aagaacaggt cgtctttttt taggttagga
    14101 tcactcaagt ctcgaagatg tcccaaacct acttttacat tttcggaaat attggaattc
    14161 tccaattgaa ttcctgtgct gccatctttc ccaaatgctt ccctctccta actggtcaat
    14221 gaaaagctct accctgggag ggattttacg gtgacgtcta ccaggtctgt cttgcgtcag
    14281 acgaaccata cagttttctt tttcctccga gtcgatccag ccgggtatga agtcctcgat
    14341 gagttctaac aagatctggc attcatggca cgttttggcg ctccctacac agtcggaaag
    14401 tgcagagatt gcgtcatata caggagggca gtgggagtca taggagtcca gctgggcatg
    14461 agggcagagg ccggacagca ctcgaggcca ggtgtaacga tctggcatgg cgtcaacaaa
    14521 ataaagcagt cactaggaat agagacaatc tatagaagtc tcactacctg gaaaatcaac
    14581 tcgtttacga gcgtatcgtc agtatataag cctcgcaatg attgtgcgcc ttaagaaggc
    14641 gcagcaacca atcgaccaat cagaaaccgt aagacttact atgattggtc agatgaggac
    14701 cggcccctga ttagttaaac gattatcacg gtaagtggca aaattcgtag ggtgtcgttt
    14761 gtggctattg ataggttcaa agtatgtccg tgcggggctc tatgcctggc ttattgcgat
    14821 ccgatcggta tactaacacc gagaaatatc attcgctgtg acatagaacc caattgtagc
    14881 attgtatcca ttgtctcaat gctagcattg tgagtaagtc tgcctggaca aaacaaagaa
    14941 atctatttcg tccaaccaca aagccgcctg caacattgtg taacacacat atgcaccggc
    15001 aggtcgtccc acaacgcgag ataggacgta taaacactca aacgtcctca aatgttcatt
    15061 aaccagagcc accaaacgtt cacaagcagc catcaagcta gaccttgaga ataagtagag
    15121 atactactag ggggtaacca agtcactaac atacatctaa ccattcgcaa tggtagagca
    15181 ctttggtgat tgcgcccgcg aggaaggtct ccgtttcaac ggtgctacct tcatggcaga
    15241 caacctcttc actctcttca ctagtcgcat tgctgacctt caacaatcca gccgggctgc
    15301 tgtagagtca ttctacgagg ttcgcgcatc aatttttaca cctgggataa caatcccaac
    15361 attagaagcc aaggaaattg agctgctgga tctcattgag cgcctcgaag ccaaaagcaa
    15421 agaagtcgag gctctcttag agcaggttga tgtcaatact gcgggacagt tgatccgggc
    15481 gcttccaatg ttccgagact tgactgagac tgaggcaaga agtttgatct tggagtattg
    15541 cgaagatgtg cggttgcaat ttaactggat gaggccgcag gctctggcta tcaaacgtat
    15601 gatggcttca gcgactgtga gggaggccaa aatgaaatgt tgcctgagag ctacggggcg
    15661 tgtcaactcc tgagctctca gaaaaggatg actggtgttg cagacacaac tgctgataca
    15721 ccgatacagt cgacgcttcg ttcagtggcg catctaacaa gagacatggt cagtctctcc
    15781 ccacacctat ctacatagga aaaatcaatg acaagtttca catttgaaca tcttgtccca
    15841 ttaaatcgtg tttgatgaat ttgattgtgc cgaaatacat aaatttgtat gaaaaaatgt
    15901 gaagatgtcg agtttgtatg ctactctgtt caaagccaga ggtcatagta gtcaagttcg
    15961 tcggtatcga ggttaatgcc atattctttg gctacacttt tgaagttatg ccctctgaaa
    16021 aaaactggtg gactttagat caacacagct gctacattcg gatgctatcc tcgcatcgag
    16081 catgtcaacg tattgttgac aataaaaata ttctgttgac catgtgcgga tagtgttttt
    16141 caaggctgta atctctttca ataagtaaac gatttccatg atgacttctg actgtgaaga
    16201 agtcatccca aaactcacct ggtaggactt tttaaattgc cgagcgatga aattagtagc
    16261 acttactacc cattcatcag ccatctacta attaaacctc atttcaaata cttctaacta
    16321 tccctaatct atttcgaacc ttgctccatt gttgttcacc cgatcatacg gcaagggagc
    16381 cgcatcgatc actcggaatc caccctcagg attataactc caatcttcat cagaatcgtc
    16441 atccgaatcc aacggctcac tcggcctagc ctgctcatcc gtaagctcga caatctgccc
    16501 agacttgagc ttcgtgacgt taatcagatt cttagcaaag acctgacaat tccacgtcaa
    16561 gacattgtaa ggcttttctg ccatgaacac ctcttctcct atggaaagtt agacatacat
    16621 cattttttta agaaaaaacg cttcacatac ccttctgaat gaaatgttca gggtccgcaa
    16681 attcgacacc ggcaccaccg accagcttgt acttggcgtt gatcttcccg cattcaaccc
    16741 tccgatatgg tccagtttga caaacaccac caaatgccga accacagaag aacttggcat
    16801 tctcatgcct gactgccttt ccatttccat cgcttggctt tccaagctgc tgaatcgtcg
    16861 cctccatgcc gagctggttg ccaactttca tgaccttccc caccatgaca gagtggtgct
    16921 ttgcgcccac ggtgggacct tgtttcatca gaaaaaggta catctggttg accttgagct
    16981 tctgtctctt cttcctggca gctttctcgg caatcttgta gttctcgatc atgatcctgt
    17041 cgttttcgga tggcgggcgg caggggtcgg gctcgatgcg ggcctgcagc ttggagttgc
    17101 cttttccacc tgccttggac ttgggactcc atttgcatgc tgcggcggaa gttccggaag
    17161 ggacggcgct gctggtcttc gtgggggctt tgcattttcc ggctttctgc attgcagccg
    17221 tgcacttggt agcagccgta cacttaccgg cctttttcat ggcggcggtg cacttctttg
    17281 tagcggtgcc tttgcacttg ccagccttct tcatagcagc agtgcacttt ttggtctttg
    17341 tgccacattt tccagctttc ttcatcgccg cggtacattt cttgctggtc ttcttggtag
    17401 gcttcttagt aggcttcttc gttgtcttct tcttcgcttt ggtcttcttc ttggtaggcc
    17461 tctttttcgc gggtcgcttc ttcgcaggcc tcttcctggt ggttcgggaa ccacctcgac
    17521 ttttacgggc ctcaaggtgc tgcagaccga tgccttccat accctcaaag gttgcaacag
    17581 ctctgctgtc gatttgcatt acatcgcgac tgctttgagg agatcaggtg gaaactcatg
    17641 ataaagaagt gaggaactga ccgggtctgc cacggaaagg tgaatgcatc gcctagggcg
    17701 aacaatatgc ccaccaagag gagggcaaat aatccggtct tcatagttgg aattcaatag
    17761 cttcaatgct tcatctgatg agatgtagag aacaaaaccg gaaagatcgg aaagcgtttt
    17821 tcaagtacga tctaagggaa tagttataaa acgaatggat gccaaaacag atgacaataa
    17881 aaaaatgaat gagtgcccta aaaaggtatt ggagacttgg ctctagggca caaagaagca
    17941 gataaggctg ctctcttgta cagatgaatc ggtacccatg gttttacaag gctgggttgg
    18001 tacacggaaa aggaacaata aactcgtcac acctttgcga aggcaatgtc cgtcatttga
    18061 tgatattaac atacgtagaa ggcaaacgca tggggggcct ttaggtctat gctgaacagg
    18121 gcctggtagg caagcagtca ttggtgggag gctgcgatga caggttcctg cggattcagg
    18181 gttctgcatg atattcttga cagggctatt tacgttgtcc aagcatgtat ctctacgctt
    18241 gggcagtttt tcgtgagaat ttgtttcatc gggcacgcgc acgcatgagt tcagttttat
    18301 tatgagttgc tgaaaagtaa ccttcatatg tacaactaca tacgtacaga cagcggtatc
    18361 gaagacagct cccccatgcc atcctgttgt ttcatcggac atttgccctc cccttgcagc
    18421 gatcgtgtcc tgacaataat ggggcttcaa gccccctatc cccaaccggc ctagtgtgcg
    18481 ccgcctcacg ggtagatcag tgaccaatcg tccctgcatc catccacacc tgactcgagt
    18541 cccgccccca agtccattgc gcaacgcacg taacattcgg acattgcgag atttacgagc
    18601 tgcacaccat cacactatcc agatatctgg gccccgatag cgacgaccct tggaacccga
    18661 tagcttgcgt caccgagcca gtctacagtc ggagggccga tactaagcag tatctttgat
    18721 actatacata gcacctcagc ccatctcgct gccctcactc cagcaatgga tcgtctagct
    18781 gcccgcctcg ggttcagccg gtctcccaag ccaccgacct tcaagcaatg gtccgacaca
    18841 gcgacgactg gtaggccaac agtcccgacc ttaactcaac gccacaaatt aagaccacct
    18901 atctagatga cgttcgcgac cttttcacca tacttatcaa atctggctcc acagacggcc
    18961 aatcagcagc cttctcaccc tctcgcctcg cctctttgga gcactttctc ggcgccctac
    19021 ccaccaatgc ctctcacgag atagacgtca aagatgtgca cgcccagctg gtaaaaagcc
    19081 accccatgtt caaatcacag gtagaggccg cctttggagc tatcgtcctc ttgctaaacg
    19141 cccacgcgtg cttcccattt gctgaagtaa caccgctgac aaaagacgcg ctcatccgct
    19201 ccatcgcact cctcacgcag agctctgacc tcatgttttc tcagtctgca gatgtggggc
    19261 agcagcctgc gatacggaag cggtcgattg cggcgaggat ggattttgtt ttttcggcgc
    19321 tggcgcggcc ggataggcgg tttgggatgc cgacgaagga tgatgttttg gacgtgctgt
    19381 gccgggttcg gtatccagcg ccttccaatc ctagctttgt tcagcggagg ccaattgctg
    19441 agttggacga tatggctgga cgacttcttc cgtcgccgtt gcctgataag gatgactgga
    19501 gggtgtcgtt gatgcacctg aggcctttgg cagatttgtg caatgcgatg aggaatgacg
    19561 gtggcactga agcggataag ctgttggtag gtaaggagag tttgggcttg gggagagaag
    19621 aatttaagca atgggcgaaa actgtgagga ttctagaaca tgacttatgc atacgtctgc
    19681 tgactttcaa ctagatcacc ctgccgggat gtttggacaa gttattttct gtatgttatc
    19741 aggcagtgta gcatttgaac atggacacaa taaagcaaaa cgcaaggagt atctacaaaa
    19801 gaatgattat ttatgtccaa atgcatggaa tttgcaccaa atgagtgatg gccacaatat
    19861 gtacgtacgg gtttagatac agaaaaaatc acgggacaca agcccaccat actagttacc
    19921 tgaaaattat agcgacagtt tgatatgcac aatggagtaa aggaaataac gtatgtaaga
    19981 ccaaggaaat tgaacgctcc ttaagcgtcc ttctccatct gtttgttgaa ccagatgatc
    20041 aaatgtccca cagtgggctc cttccacatg agcgttggcg gcaccttcac ccccaacacg
    20101 ctctgcaatt tctgtctcag tgcaacggtg atgacgctgt cgactccgag atccgcaatc
    20161 gcagctctca cgtcgatgtc ttcgatgtcc atatgaagca ctgcgccgat acattcgcga
    20221 atcttggtgc tgagccaagt tttgagctca gggccggaag ttggacgcac tgcgttactc
    20281 tcggaggcct tcgtgggatc agtggaaacg gccgtacgag ctcgtctttg cgcaatgtcc
    20341 gaaacgagtg ggaaaggtat cggttcgtca gcatctaaga ttctggcgcg cgtgacgacg
    20401 gcatgatcag tgttgagcgc attcaagtac tcccatgctt ggaatccctc gtcgcgcgta
    20461 atgtccgata tccctttgct gttcaactcg actgtcaaga actccgaatc tgcagctaag
    20521 cccatgtttc gccatgctgt ccattgaatg gcaatggtgt tgtcgttctg ccgcctgcgg
    20581 caggtggcta gtgcatcaag gaaagcgttc gcagcgccat aaggagcttg acctgatgtc
    20641 ccaacaagct gaccaatgga cgaaaaaagc acaaagaagt ccagcgaggc gggcgggaaa
    20701 agtctgtgga ggttcaacgc gccagcgacc tttggagcga acacacgaga gattgaagca
    20761 gcagtcacgt ctttgatgag accgtcttcg ttgacaccgg ccgcatgaat gactccgaga
    20821 acaggcggga ggctcaaacg gtcgagtgct gagcttagtt gtgtgtccgc atcagatgaa
    20881 ctgatatcta gcgagacggc atagatgctg gcaccctggg tttccaacag aattactttg
    20941 tcaacgactg ccttcatctt gccttgggcc ttagaccact cgcgtctggg cggaaggatg
    21001 ttccgcgaaa caaccacaat gcgacgggcg ccctttcgga ccaggaagtc caaaacctcg
    21061 agaccaatat caccaaagcc tccggtgaca agataggtac cgtggatctt cggtagtatg
    21121 gtagtcgatc cagcttcgtg tcgatgatgc ttgctgaacg gcctcagtcg agcaatacga
    21181 ggcaaaccgt cttcgatgcg caccacatct tgttctcgaa catacttgac agccagagca
    21241 ggaaagcttg atgactcgtt gtcaatgaga ccgccccaaa tctctggatg ttcctgcgca
    21301 gcaatgcggg aaaggccgta cagtggactc tgcgcgagcg cggtcggtga tgctgccttg
    21361 tagacgctgt ccgtgataat gaagagtttc gcagtcgtgg taagagcaga aatgtactgc
    21421 aaaatgcgtg tggcttccca cacaaacctt tgcgccttgt ccgggacatc gccccacgat
    21481 tcatttcggc caggtacgta aatgatagct gaattgttgt ggcctaatag acctgacact
    21541 gccggatctt caatgtcgtc gacagaagat atgtgaagta actctttggc aatagtctga
    21601 atgccatttg tgtaggcacg agacaattct ccgtcttcgc ataccagcag cacatgttcg
    21661 agtgccagtg gtgtttctgc aaatgaaggc ggaacccatg ctagttggtg gaccaatgca
    21721 tgcacgccgg ttgtgcgatc agaagcagct tcgatgtctg agaatctcat ggataccagc
    21781 ttggagagca attgcccgct ctcactcaac acactgatgt ccgcagccaa gcccagtgag
    21841 tcgttcgctt cctcaacata gaggtagcag accttcggcg gcgcttcttt cgatacgaac
    21901 aggacctggt cgatgccgga cacaatgcgc atcttcggat cattgaaaaa aacggatgag
    21961 ccaatggatg tcgcagcatc cagtattgga gcccaagagt gcacgtccca agtgattgtg
    22021 ttacgctcgg gatccatatc aacttgcacc agcatctctt tctcatttcc atagtgcgac
    22081 agcactgacc aaggatatgc aattcccgaa acaccaattt tctggaggta ttcgaatgca
    22141 aaagtgtttg acaatttggt gttgattcgc tttccaataa gcttgatatc gtaagtttgt
    22201 tcatagacag ccgtgtcttc tttgctccac ttgcaggaga catggtctgt ccatggatgt
    22261 tgagaatcat cttcagtacc ctttgctgac ttcaaccgtg aagatagctg cagagagtca
    22321 ccttgcgcga cgacttgaac ctcgcgttga tctgcagtca tgggagttgg gatgcgcagt
    22381 tgcaaattcc tcaaaactgt tgcatttgta gcatgatgaa aggtgttgca gtatacagcg
    22441 gcaggaatga tctctgtccc gtcaagcgga tgcgtcagtg gataaggttt tgtcttctcg
    22501 tctaggctcg tggtgaagat tcgagttccc gaacccgcaa catcagtgca ttgcccgaga
    22561 agcgtatgtt ttttgacatc atgttgttgg gtagcacgcg tgttaccggt ttcaacctct
    22621 ttccagtatg gcttctgtac ccagggtgta cccggtacac tggtggccca actcgaagtg
    22681 ccaagctgcg tctcgaaatc aacaggggca ccagcagcgt gtagctgagc cactgcttgc
    22741 agcacgctcc tttcagatgg agtgtctcgc ttcatcacgc tgaaaaccgc agactcatca
    22801 atctcatgag aagccaatgt ttcggagatt gagtgcgcga caataggatg cgaagagact
    22861 tccaggaata atcggtgtcc atcctcaatc gccgcattga tagcctgatc aaggcggact
    22921 ggcatgacca tgttgctgat ccagtattcg gtatcacggt cggtttcggt tcgcgggtcc
    22981 gcatgtgaag tcgagtagat cggaatggtt gccggacgag gtgtgatcgc accaaccaga
    23041 gcatcgttca gtggcgctac caatttctca agcatgggag agtggaatgc gatatctgtc
    23101 ttgacgcgaa aggtcttgac acctctcttt gccaattgtc gaaggtactg ctcaagtgat
    23161 gccatctctc cactaacgac gcacgatgat ggggacgatg cgatggccgc cacgatatca
    23221 gtcctaccct tcagtgccgc tttgacttgg gaaaatgaga ggttgactag ggccatccca
    23281 ccatgacctt cgcactgcgt gtacaaacat gccctgcggg acaccaagag cgcgccttcg
    23341 ctaggggtga gacacccagc aacgactgct gcagcaatct cgcctgttga atggcccatg
    23401 acagcctgag gcttgactcc tttgcttcgg aggacttctg caagaccgat ttgcatcagg
    23461 taggtaagca cttgaacagt actagcacta cccaagcaac cttctcgaag cacgtgtatt
    23521 ggggagaatc ctgcctcact ctcaacgaga ttgttcagag tagccatcgt acgataaaag
    23581 gtagggtttt tgagaagttc tttccccata ttggtccatt gcgcaccatg gccagagaag
    23641 acccaaacca cattcctctc ggtgagtgac ccaagtacac ggctgctatt aatccactgg
    23701 cttgaacctc cggcggcaaa gagttgcaaa gcttcgatag cttcgagatg gctctcaacg
    23761 acaaaaactg cgcgataatc ctgggctgcg cgacgttgag caagggtgtt ggcgacggct
    23821 cttagattca cttcccgtcc ttcgcccacc agccagttcg cgagttgaac agcttggatg
    23881 ggaagccttt tctcttggaa tgaagaaagc accagtatga ctggttctgt ggccatgtct
    23941 tccaggcgct tctttgccat gtcttggacg taacgatgcg aagctggtcc ttgctcaata
    24001 atagcgtgag ctacagaccc accatatcca tatgaacaca ctgcggctct acgaatttcc
    24061 gagtctgcgg gccatttgga tggttcttga acgacggaca gacccgaatt ctcccagtcg
    24121 atacgggtgt tgagcttctt caaaagcgtc tgaggagcca gctcgccttt gttgactgcc
    24181 agaacagctt tcacgaagcc aattgcgccg gcagctgcct ccaagtggcc tatgtttggt
    24241 tttatagacc cgatggcaca cagattgttg ctgctcctac cctcgccgta gacacgcgag
    24301 atggcaccga tttcggttgg atcaccaagc gatgttgaag tggcgtgggc ctccacataa
    24361 ccaatggaca gcggatcaag accccctgct cgcatgaggg ctttctctgc taccatttcc
    24421 tgagccctag catttggtgc catgatgccg tttgtctttc catcttgtgc cgtagctgtt
    24481 cctttcagca cagccatgat gttgtcgttg tcggcaatgg cgcttgaaag cttcttgagg
    24541 actactatgg caccaccctc gcctctggcg tagccgtggg catcatcatc gaaagacatg
    24601 caaagtccat cagaggctaa agcacctgcc ttgtcgagca tgtgtgtgag acccggtgcg
    24661 caaaggacat tgactccacc acagagtgca actgtcgaat cgccagaaag gatcgcttgg
    24721 gagccgagat gtatagcaat gagggaggag gcacatgctg catcaactgt gtgattgtta
    24781 gtatggtgtg gattcgtcat agtcatgtca ggatacctac ctgcggcact aggtcccata
    24841 agatcaagat gatacgagat acgattgggt ataccatgat acgctgtccc aatccccgac
    24901 caggcttcaa tattcggaag gtcttccatg agcaatctcg agtagtcatc cgagtcaaca
    24961 cccatgtaaa cagcggtatc agacccagcc agacgctttg gatcaatacc ggcgttctct
    25021 agcgcctccc atgaaagttc aagggcaagg cgctggtgag ggtccatgag ctcagcttcc
    25081 tttggagaga ttccgaagaa acctgcgtca aaatcttcga gattttcgat gaagtagcct
    25141 ttcgaggtgg tgttcgcaat gatcggggcg tttcgggggt cccttcgaat ccatggctcc
    25201 catcgtttct tggggacctc gcctgacgcg aacttctttt ccatgagaaa ctgccataat
    25261 ttctcaggag tgtcgttacc gccggctgct cgacaagaca tgccaacgat agcgacatca
    25321 tgggcatgtt gctagaagta tatcagtgat gttcagatac ccttttgtga cagacttact
    25381 gtggcaatgg gtgaggatgc ccattcctga ttctcgaaag cctcagatac gctgacaggg
    25441 gtaggaggta aatcaaatcc gccatgcatg gtctgaggca tgattggaag caggaagaga
    25501 cattaccgac cagagggtat gtcccttcga tgatggtgat gaatgcacgg tactgcgagg
    25561 tgtcttatgt gcattgcaga atcgtggctg ggaattgttt ctttctggat tggtatcgtt
    25621 gttcttgcaa gaaatgcacc aacagaagaa aaaccccacc aacaacagat atacccatgt
    25681 gagcttccat ttcagtccat gtgccggcgc ccaccggacg ccactatcat ttctcgatat
    25741 gggtaggtgc atggatctcc tcccggaccg tagtcgacat tggcgtataa gctaatgcag
    25801 ggcgagtgat tcaattacat gtcacagagg cggaatgttg gtcgtctgtg ttgctttagg
    25861 tcagtatggg ctttggttga agctgaaagc tgaaggccgc tcctgctttc aagctgaggc
    25921 cggcattcaa gctttgagaa aaagaaactg gataaaaata gggcgggtca acatatagtt
    25981 cagaccctgt gaaaacagct agttggactt ctcaaggctg ttgtgttggg ctggggccat
    26041 agcatcatct tgacacatgc taagcgaagc ctgggtatca caacccacat ggtggatgtc
    26101 ctcgtgcaac catgtggacc ctactctaat ccgagctcag gcacggatgg gcaccgtggc
    26161 gccctttgtt gttgtgtgac ttgaagaaac ggcccgcgat caatttgtgg gcaaactacg
    26221 ccagatggtg caattaggac agtttcaggg ttcgagagat tgttgtgagc gaggagacac
    26281 ggtgcattgt tcagcctcat tccaacaaag gtacagtggg ttagaaagag tggtaaggcc
    26341 gattgccgaa gacgttggac caggttgttg gaagccgtat ctgcgacccg gctgaacagg
    26401 atcgactcgc agccgaaagg gctttcacgg gccgtgtagc gaattacttt ttgtccctat
    26461 ggtccggaga agcgcggcag caagatgata ccagtgaagg gtatgcgaat acgtgggaaa
    26521 gggcgattag atgcgtacga ctagtgtgtg attggagcgc ggaagcggct aggtagctta
    26581 ttcccacgta tctgtggtgt agacgggtgt tgtaaccagg ccgagtcatt ccttggaggt
    26641 catagctgga cggggaattc gtggggggat tccacctctt ggcgattagg tcatgattgg
    26701 tcgggcgtct gcaaagaacc ttgttccttc ctgctgtgtg accatgccaa acgtcgattg
    26761 cgaaggtacc aggctgatgt gcagatgact tccgggagct tcccggtaga tccattaatt
    26821 ttcctatgga acggatgatt tgatgaggtc aatcgtaatg gaacctagac accctgaaca
    26881 gggagtgatg aggtcgcaga agcggccggc ggtgaacatg cacgtcagcc cggcgttgag
    26941 cgttgagcat caaacgttaa gcatcgaact tcaagcaggg caggttacat tccaatacca
    27001 ttatccattg ccagacttgg agcctaatgc tgcaatgaat ccgtgtgcta aaagaacaaa
    27061 gtctttgaag attgttcgca aagtcgggcg tgcaacagtc cagagggtgt ccgagagacc
    27121 tcggaggtga tcttcaacgc cttcttggcc gatggattcg attacacaat tttcatcgcc
    27181 gtggtaatag tggcatggcg gagttgccaa cgctagtcgt gtgttgagca cggccaaagt
    27241 taatacatag gggacgcaaa tcaagctgag gatgtcgctc cgtgtgtcca cactccgaca
    27301 tcgaatcaac gacggcgcac aatggtcgtc ttcgaattat gcccggagtg cctagtgcag
    27361 tagtgtcatg tgtcctggat gtttccatga tggtgttgat ccagggcccg tgtaccctgg
    27421 cacaaaaggg actatgcttt gacacttggg caccgacgcc tctggagatc tttgcgcccc
    27481 atcctgaaca tctttccctt ctggattgcc tataaacaac taatcgtctt gaaggtgtag
    27541 gtttgatgtt gcttctcctc tgtggctgat gtcacaagag cgagacgatt cccaatgtag
    27601 tagcataagg ctaatctaga gctcgccgaa cgcgcaacac catgtcgcgc atctccgttt
    27661 tgcgcgtgcg taaatccaat cagggtgagc atttgtcatg gtacgatttt ccgtagtatc
    27721 gttggctgtt gtggcgtgta ccatttcggt gcggagaagg atcccactag ttgctgaccg
    27781 ggagcccaac gagggatcgg atagcgccca cgacgcgttg tgaaagagga agcttcggtc
    27841 catatagctt gcatcaattt ctcccattgg aagtaatttg ccgtcagacc cacattgaga
    27901 gacgaagctg tgaggcggga ggtacacacc gatcacatat ccataggaac agtggcttac
    27961 aaacaaccag gcgcatgctt cagtcacatt tcaagaataa agtttgaatg atgataatac
    28021 tttttgagca ctttgctgtt cggggcaaag aagaggatgg gcatcattct aggaactttg
    28081 ggcaagaacg cgcacaggcc gtctcgcgtc atcacatgac attctgacag ccctggggcc
    28141 ctggagccag cccctgccct gaagcctaat ggggaaatgt tctttgaagc tgctaaacag
    28201 tccatcacga tgcgtacgag aacacgattt tggattgatc atttgattca agactacgtt
    28261 atgactctca cgagtccgtc ataagaccga ggtaccgaaa aagcaatgcg cctatagcag
    28321 catcgtaagg cctcccaggc ccatagccag tacggcaaaa ccaatagtcc tcgtctctgg
    28381 gccgagtgct cggccagcag cggctccagg aaagtcggtc ggcaccgcac cacctgtcgg
    28441 ggtgggccta cccgttccga tcgtcccatt gcctgttccg ttagccaggt ctgggaacat
    28501 atagctggtg ttcgcatcca cgacaatcca gttccgcacc aatgcggttc catcttcgac
    28561 agtcgcccat tgatccgctg tgcactgatc cttgtccaag acgtagcact ggctaccggg
    28621 tagttggatt ggttcgttgg tgatgttgaa gacattctcg ggccctttgg tggcgtagtc
    28681 aggcgtgtct gcggtcgata tctcaccggt cgcaatgtcg tagttgaaga gcgcacgggt
    28741 gaagatcttg taggcagtct ccggctggta agccgggacc tcgtggccgg cttggtagac
    28801 acgggtgaaa gagaggttac cgtattggcg aacttggcca ccgatgtacg actcgttgac
    28861 ttgaactggc gcgtagcctg cggcgtggaa gttgtccgtt tcggtatagt tgatagcgag
    28921 ggagaggagc tcgccgccat accagttgca ggcgtaatcg cgatctccgt agacaagagt
    28981 gaccttgata ccttcttcca agaggtaagc gagatcttcc ttccagcctg ggcgagggta
    29041 gtctccaatg gcgcggaatg ccctcgacac agcactgttg gattgtgtcc agttgagtgg
    29101 gacaccaagc tcctgttgca cccaaggttg gttcaggaac cctgcgtacc acggaggcgg
    29161 gaagcttgct gcagctgggg ctgagatatc gtagtagttg acatcgctgt caaagtaagg
    29221 gtcgcggatc tcttcagtgc agaaagtctc agctgcttgg catacggcat taactgaaga
    29281 gttgaagccc tggttcgtcg ggtcgtaagc aagactgagg tttctacact cttcaatctg
    29341 tgcgagacaa ccgtcctccc cgtacaaggc ctctagcact ccttcatgtc gagagtcgtt
    29401 gtatgcttga aggccataag tgttgttcca cgccatcata gggtacccag gccactggac
    29461 aagtcgatcg acacaaccat tgatgatgaa aagagtatcg agatgcagta tatgtgtctc
    29521 accggcctcg gtgaatgtgc cgttctcgat cctctcattt tgctcctgaa aatacgctgc
    29581 gaatgcaggt ccataccgac ctccgtaaga ttccgtggca atggaaatac ggttgtcgtt
    29641 cggtgcgtat cctgggaact cctggaacca tacctgggca aagttccaaa gagcccgtgc
    29701 tgagttctct gtaccttgag tggtgaagtt ggagttctgg ctagggtagg tgccgacgta
    29761 gaacgtgttg ttctgctccg gtacgccgtc tgaaaaatcg gcgatttcta caccctcaga
    29821 gcccgtgaag gaggaaacgg taacattaat gaggtcatcg taagatagac ctacttgaac
    29881 tggctggtca agataaagca tgttgactgc gacgcgttag attctagttg caggataaaa
    29941 aaagaatatt accctcgttg ttccacgacc attcgttgag acgagtggaa ttggaatctt
    30001 cgttcaccca gcagggtcca tgttctcgaa gcaaaccgag catagagctg cttcctgggc
    30061 ctccgttcat ccatattgac agtggggcat tttcggggtc tttgcgagac tcgaagaacc
    30121 agaagaacgt gttaatctcg taagtttggt ttctcacgcc aagctcatcg agtgcacctg
    30181 cgggcagatg gatgtaacca gagtagctct tcacgcctga aaatggccac acaagtaagt
    30241 ctatgcttga ttgtgtaaag attttcttat ttagtaattc acataccctc ggttgtctcg
    30301 caaacatcgt tcttcgttga gatttagtac agcgattata tagagatgta ggcgttttct
    30361 cacctctttg tacgaaatcc tcgcaccctc ttccacctgc gattgaagca ctgtgacacc
    30421 gcttggcgta ggagggaatt gtgccagcgt cacaccactc agagcactga gagctccaac
    30481 cagagcgaac ttcgacggcc ccatcatgac aggcactcaa ctacacgatt ttacacgtcc
    30541 aaaggttgga gtacttgcac ctacaactgg gtgcatcgtc ttcttatacg ctcccattgc
    30601 tgggcgccaa taataatcac ttcacaggta cgccgtacag gtacctgtca tacatggcgg
    30661 tatcgtgctt gagccgttat ccagcttcct agttcgagtg tagcgccctg cagtttacgg
    30721 ccgggtatgg cagttggcca tgaaatgacg tgttggagct ccatcgcttc agataccagc
    30781 caccccaggc ggggaagcca aggaagccaa gaacgtcggc gttctcaaga actcggaagc
    30841 ttttagccgc aagcgaattc tcggtgcttg aacatattat cccgcgcgca gtaggtgatg
    30901 ggaaagctcg gagaaacgat ggagagagca agatagctct gagctgattt ttgtgtctcg
    30961 atagccaggt ggtgcgcccg tcgcaactat cacgttctgt tgtcacttta ccttctttgg
    31021 ctcggttctg ccaataaagt gccaaagcca ttcaaagcag caagtaagtt tcaacatatg
    31081 tacgaccgga ttttcaattt tctctttgca atagcgttga gttcaatact tcatcaagta
    31141 tttgtgtaaa agttagctac ctccgtgagc aagtcgcagc cgaatgtttt atagacacac
    31201 gttgacggcc aaggctgaca caccaccgca actgagtgac taatacttca gttccacgtg
    31261 acttacgaat gtggttatgc gaatgcacga gtatatgtaa gaccattctg acaagttttg
    31321 aacacaatta cgggatcttg tgttatatat cgaaatcaat gctagtcact tagtacctgg
    31381 caatcatcgt aattccaggc agacctgaga gattgatttt tttttgttta tttttacgct
    31441 catgagaagc gctagactga acgacgtatc cgggttagac cggctttgtt tgggcaacac
    31501 gtacagaaat ttgaaactcg ctttgcacaa tctattcgtt ctccgaacat cataatttat
    31561 gggtgttgta ataactatgt gctaaaaggg ctgtaccact gactgtttct acctcgctgt
    31621 cagcgcacgg tcgtaagcca caatcgcaag ataaatacaa atacatacaa ccgaccatgt
    31681 cagcctaacg ttttggcatc cacaaactac aatagtaagc cagactacta cctagtcttg
    31741 aaggttttgc gaaatcggct cagcatgcga aatcgcaaca gattctgaat tggggctctt
    31801 ttctgcacgt catgttagtc ttcctccttc ggcagcgcac gcctagcacc gtcacgtttg
    31861 catcgtgaac ccccttttca gctcgtccac gcaaatatcc atggattttg gtcttagaaa
    31921 caattcgaaa tttgatatcc tgctactaaa tagagcccat agagtacgat gcatgtgttt
    31981 gtacagagta tatggtgtaa acatacgggt tgtaagcaca gtccgttcct agaatgatac
    32041 aatcttcatg aaaacaatgt tgttagccat gtaagctgac cctgagcaca gcctagtact
    32101 agtagtattt gtcaatggcg catacaagtt catcatataa atgcaccgat ttctttgtac
    32161 tgatacaact atccagagga ctttgcagag ctcacttaca ctactgattg ctacaactaa
    32221 cttccgtaca tcttttcggt ctctccaaat atcagcatca gtaatggttt ctaaacatct
    32281 cctgctggct gccatggccc tttcgcgcac tctttgcgca cccttgaatt caagcttctc
    32341 cgattctatt tcgtcgatag cggactgttt cgactaccag attcctgtta ccacagagac
    32401 tgaggctttt atctggggat tgcctgaatt ctccaccaac tacgatgtat cgagctttta
    32461 cgcatcattg attcgacgta ccaatggccc agatatcatt ccctttgagc catactcggg
    32521 acgtaaaaac gtcacgggtc actacacgat cggcgcaacc ttctgttcac ctaagcactc
    32581 tagctcgcac gacaaaacgg ttcttcttgc tacgcctggc ctcggtttcg atagaaggta
    32641 acccttttat gaactcacaa gcattcggac tgctatctga ctagccttta ggtactggat
    32701 cccaaacatg tacgagtctg agtacagctt cgccaagtat gctgttaaca ggggttattc
    32761 ggtcttcctc tacgatagac ttggaactgg ttcatctaca aagtatacca ctacccccat
    32821 caaaaaattg atatcgatat taacgcatag tgcagagtct caggatatgc cgacccgcaa
    32881 ttctcaactc accttgctat actcacctca ttgaccaaca gcctccgctc cggcgagtat
    32941 actggaacaa ttggcaagcc atccaagatc gtccacgtgg gtcattcatt cggttccatc
    33001 ctcacgcacg gtcttatcac acaaagtcca tctatatccg acggcgttgt gctcactggc
    33061 ttcgcattca atgccactga ttttcccgct ttcttcgaag cggttcgtct gaatatcgcc
    33121 aacaacgtag cgcctgagaa gtggaaaggc ttagactcag gatatctagc ttttgcagac
    33181 attgaagggc ttgcagctgg gttcttcaat cctgcatctt tcgacggtga tgccttgtgg
    33241 tacgcagact acattgccca gccaccagct gccattgagt ttacgccgcc agcggaggga
    33301 tcagtgggct acaccaattt ctcaggtccg gtaagtgatc cttaaatcgt cgaagagcat
    33361 tgaacaatag ctaattattt ttggaaacag ttcatgctta tttcgggaga gctcgacatg
    33421 ggtaactgtg ctggcaactg caacggtatc ctagagcatg caacgcgcga aatctttaac
    33481 aagacaaagc ccttcttgac agctgttcat ccaaatgcgg gacacgggtt caactttaat
    33541 cctaatgcta ccggtgccta tggggcgatt acagactttc ttatagagag tgggctctga
    33601 gttttcaggt gactgatacg atctatcgtg atcagatcga attaccgtcc cacaagcttt
    33661 tcagtggcta taactgagct aagagaatgt ttaagagtat tattatatta tggccgttgt
    33721 ttagctaatt gggtatttgt ggaattaagc ggggagaatt ttgtattggt atttcgcgtt
    33781 tggatcagca gggtattaac aggtaggctt ttagaggcca acaccagaag ttgtatgccg
    33841 gtcatttatt aaatacacta ggctgccaga ttttagtata ttctcgaaat tttgctccat
    33901 taattatacg cattacgatt ccgttctgat gtggctatgc gcacccgcct ctgacgtcac
    33961 cacttgacag tgggaaggca tacaccaaat ttatgcattt atcatgaatg tctgtcccaa
    34021 ttcctatagt ttgctgaata gacaggtata attgacctca ctaggcttcg accatatata
    34081 ttagaaatgg gacaagcaga catagataga tggaatagat gatgttgata tatacatata
    34141 caattaatac ctattaaaat tacaaccagg tcaaagtact aggcttttcc gctccgtagg
    34201 gcaaactcga tgacttccat ccgtttgaaa cgccgtcaat ctgcgctatg ggtttaagga
    34261 tggaaagttt tctcccatca aacgcgctgt tctcaaacga ctggaaccag ccgctcttct
    34321 cgtcgaggta ctctccaaag accttcttcc atcccttcca cactgtgaca ataagatcaa
    34381 ggacgtggtg agaaccacgc atgctctgcc attggaatct ctcctggcac tccttcacga
    34441 tctcgactgg atataggccg acatcttctc gcagagcata tgcattgaca ccggttaatg
    34501 aagaatgaac ggagtagctt ccaccctttg tcgcacggtc acgcagggca ataagtgtac
    34561 ccaatgcgcc taatacacca gtcgacatat cagaaacggg aagactgggc agaacagcct
    34621 cgttcgcggg gaggttctgt gtaatctcta gggcctttcc tgttacgtag gctgagccag
    34681 cggccgcatc ggcaatctgc tgccagccgg ggcgttcgcg ataatatcct tcgcgaccat
    34741 agcagttctc agaaacatag acgatgccct ttccacgctt tccggccatc tcgagcatct
    34801 cctctaggcc aagaccgaac ttcttcatct tgccgaatcg gaagccttgg acgaagacat
    34861 ctgcatcgtc taataatgac tgcaagtagg ctcgctcatc gggctttcgg aggtctactg
    34921 tgctcgtgcg ctttccagcg ttgagtgtga gctgcaagat gttgatgtcg cggaggtggg
    34981 gagggtttag tcgtatcaca tccgcaccca aggatgtcag aatagttcca atctgtggtc
    35041 cggcaatgac acgagtaagc tcaaccacct tcacgccagc caatggtcgg agatcatcag
    35101 ctttaagtgg agggaaggcg accggtccag tagggacagc atgagtctgc tgctctacat
    35161 cgacgagtgg gttgtttgct agcgactttc ccatcgcact ctcgacccat tgcttcggtg
    35221 tgaagcagac tgatccgcaa agacccaaca tcaggttgtt catctcgagt tcggcgggaa
    35281 ggaatttttg tgtgtgctcc gcaatcaaag cagcagcctc ttcgttggac gctaccttgg
    35341 tatccgggtc gaggccaata gatcgtagga ctggtatcgc atctaaggat ccatgaagac
    35401 tgtaccaaac ttccgggtct ttggtgggat acaagccagt agcacggtac ttaagtggag
    35461 tatcgaccca gccttgctcc caattgggaa tgacgttctt gaggtcaccc tttccagcta
    35521 aagacaagac gtcttcacca ttcaggtacg ccgtcgcaat ggatccgaac cagaagcctg
    35581 catgtgtagt gttgactgtg atcttgcggt tcttgtcttc tgcgccacgg atagtaagga
    35641 tctcgtccgc tacaagaccg cacatggcat gcagagcagc tgcgacggat gtcgctttta
    35701 tgggaccagg aatgacagga aactcctctc ctgtaaattg aactttcgat agaagtgcct
    35761 catccttggt gaaagtaggt gtttgtgaag cgagaagccg gaatatccgg gcggtgtctt
    35821 caggtactgg tgtgaatgtt ttatcggtat atgtcccagg accgtaaacg tctggtgtac
    35881 gatctgaaga agacatcttg aattaggagg ggtatcaatg agtagcgaaa agggatggta
    35941 tagtgtttga gtgattaaag ctccgaggag ggaacagagg gtcctttata atatctccaa
    36001 ttcttcgtgc gatgaacaaa attcattacc agatggccaa acaacgtcat catccatctc
    36061 gagtttcgga tcaaaatgag gctgatcact taaaatcctt tcgaaaaaca ccgaaaattc
    36121 tccatacatt gcagtccttg aacatcaagc ttcccatgct tcagcaaact acctcgtacg
    36181 aggaatgata acgcaagagg cggggcaaaa tccatgcagg gagatagata cagccaatcg
    36241 cagcccgcga tacatgctcc cggccacgtt gtgcggcccg aatagcgtca agtgggccga
    36301 gatctgccga tcgttttcgc acgagatatc tccgataacg agtatcgtca tcgggtaacg
    36361 cttcgtgcga accacaattc cctcgttcga aaccttgatc gttgtagaat ttttttggct
    36421 cgcacgatat cgtgcaaagt gaagtgaacc ttgataagca gaatttgata ccacatgata
    36481 tatataaaac ctgagcagag gttcgagata gtctattgta tactcagctt gtgcacacaa
    36541 cccactcaca catactttac tcattactac acatcttgcc cattaccata tatcctctga
    36601 actatacata cgagttgggc acactcattc aatcatcatg ccctacgctg ccactttctc
    36661 ggaagagatc aaaaaggtgg ccataatagg gtcagggtca atcggcgcat catgggctgc
    36721 tcttttcctt gcacaaggcc ttgatgttac agtctttgat atcaacccct cggcggagac
    36781 attcctacga aagcttgttt catctgccct acccacttta acatctcttg gacttctcaa
    36841 gaactcgaga gccacaccaa atgacattgt cttcacaacc aatcttgaag aagctttaag
    36901 agataccgac tttgtacaag agaacggacc cgaaagactt gagttcaagc aaggtctttt
    36961 caccgatatt gcaagacttg tccgcgacga tgttgttatt gcgactagct caagcggcct
    37021 catgtgctcc aagatccagg aaggtatgcc ggcggacgca aaaccagaac gatgcgtggt
    37081 agggcatcca ttcaaccctc cgcatctgat accgttggtc gaagtcgttg gtggcaagct
    37141 tacctcgaaa ttcacaatcg gaaggacaat agacttctac gagaagatgg gcaaaaagcc
    37201 tatctttgtg cagaaagaag tgccaggcca cgtcgccaac cgtcttcaag ccgcgttatt
    37261 ccgagaaata ttccaccttg tggaaaacaa catctgcacc gtcaaagatg tcgacgatgc
    37321 gatggcatgt ggtccaggat taagatgggg tgtcatgggt ccgagtactc tgatgcattt
    37381 ggccggaggg gagggcggag tcgagcacat ggcaaaccac ctccttgagc caatgaccac
    37441 ttggtgggcg caggagactc cagtcgtgaa cgacgaattg aagaacaagt gggttgctgg
    37501 tacactagac gccattggtg gaagaaacta cgtcgattta tcaaaacaac gagatgaaga
    37561 gatcgtgcaa ttactcaact ctcggagtaa atgggagaac cctaagcctg caacgaagaa
    37621 tcatgaggcc aagcgactct tcattctcga cacagacctt tctcagcttc ccaatcccca
    37681 cggacgcatc caatcttgta gtccagacgg aagtgatcta cgcaccgtta ttgacaacat
    37741 ccccattctt cctgatggta ttgtcattga ccctgaccat gagtacatgt attggaccaa
    37801 catgggcacc acccttggct gcaactcggg ctccatcgaa cgcgcacatc tcgatggaag
    37861 ccatcgagaa accatcatag agaaaggcac accgggggtc cacacgccca agcagatcac
    37921 ccttgcacct cgcagcggga agatttactg gtgcgatcgc gaaggcatga aggtgtgccg
    37981 cagcaacaca gacggcacat ccatcgagat tctggttgac acatcatctt ccgaagcagt
    38041 tcacccacaa tgccgatggt gtgtaggtat cgcggtagat gaagcgcgcg ggtttttcta
    38101 ctggacgcag aaaggcgctc cgaagggcaa gctgggtcgc atcttccgtg cacccatcga
    38161 caaacctgat caacacgagc tgctattcga taacctacct gaaccaattg atctcgaact
    38221 ggatgaagag aacgcaacgt tgtactggac ggaccgtggt gatccgccca caggaaactc
    38281 gctgaatcgg gcaaagatct acagtgctaa gaaggagagg gaagtgctga ccacgaggct
    38341 ccacgaagca attgggctgg cgcttgaccg ggaaaacgga aagtgttatg tgacggatct
    38401 tgcgggtgga gtgtatgaga ttgatgttga gagtaaagag aagaaggtgc tgttctcaga
    38461 actcggtgat ctaacgggca ttgcgctggc ataaagcggg gtagccaaca gacccctcct
    38521 cctacctttg tacaggccct cgatatgtaa atagtaatag taattttcat acaagacata
    38581 tcttccaact tcgtcttccg cgcttaacat gtagtcgatc gtctctgtga cgcgtcagct
    38641 atgtcgtgag catgtctgca atctgctgct gcctaatccc tgaggatcca ggcgcggctc
    38701 taccttaaaa ctcagtcttc tcgatgatcg atcacgagtg ttactggaat caattgctac
    38761 tcggagatat cgttccccaa ccagatctgc agttcgcatt cctcgcctaa ccatggattc
    38821 aatcgcatca cttccaagac ttcccaacga actcatcagc gaaatcattt cgtacatgat
    38881 agagggtcga cctggagcct atgcgtccaa actgtaccca ctatatgcat tgcggctcac
    38941 gtgtcgcgct ctctgctcga agacatttca cgacttcacc aaggccgctt tcagcacgat
    39001 cttcgtggat ctaagcgttg agagcctcga tcgtctccac ggtatcagcc aacatccgga
    39061 aatcagcaag aaagtcaagt gtatctattt caatcatgac gcacatcaac ccgttagcct
    39121 tggcttgttc gatgaacaac ctggcttccc tctgcagaaa caggtggagt ggttgctcag
    39181 cgaaggtttc actagggttt ttcagcagct ttcgaacttg gaaaaagtgg tgatgatggc
    39241 gcccttcatg gcaatattct cccggggttg gcacatgaag aaagacccgt caagctcctc
    39301 cctcgtagat gaggttgaca gcaatataca agtggagctg ccgcctctta tttccaccga
    39361 tagatgttat atcacgacaa gcatgatgta tgccattctt atggacacaa tggagcaaac
    39421 tgatattaga ttgaaggttt ttgaggtctt cacgactggt cacgaccgtc tgacccgggg
    39481 ctacatatca cacacgttcg gaatatgcat acatgcattt gctgctcatc atcgagcttt
    39541 gacacacgtc cacggactaa gcctgcccct gagtcagtgc gaccacgatg gcgacttatg
    39601 taccgaacac caccacgagt catacgttga cgagcctggg attttgtttt gcaaagcact
    39661 taacaacctt acgcaactgg aaacgtttac attcagactt ctcgacattg tctatgatat
    39721 tcggaagcgg ccacaacatg aaatcaatgc tttgaataag aaacgacgcg aggaatttcg
    39781 tcagtcatta cctgtactca acttgcccct catctcgccg tcctcaatat gaagtatgct
    39841 gcagtgttaa agcattatca ataattcttc tatgccaaaa acagcgagac gctcgacaga
    39901 ctcctttgcg caagaaaatt tattaatttt atattaccgt ggaacatcgt ttggtagaaa
    39961 gaaacagtag caccgagctc actgatagaa aggaaaatca ttatattaca ttatatcgaa
    40021 agagacgctg ggaatacacc gtcaagtagt cacctttatg accttagcaa cactcggtgt
    40081 cccagccgag ttcatcgcga aaagaaacca gtaccctggc aaggctaccc ctggatcgct
    40141 agggatcccc accgtgtaag agttaccgct tcccgacggt gtcagcggga tgcgccgttg
    40201 gtctgtatcc acggtgtgcg tcgccgatcc gagtcgaatc aaggcgaagc tcgtaacagc
    40261 ggagttcgtc gtaatgctca gattagcacc cagtcgtact gtggaggcga ccgtgttgat
    40321 gacgggacgc gtttttcgtg aaccgtccgt gtttagaaga tagggcggga cgaaaatttc
    40381 ggcatctaag tggttgacgc cgcagccacc acaggcgccg ccgcctcctt ggaggatggt
    40441 tgcatctggg aggagaatgg cggttgagtg ataggtgcgg ggaattgcca ttgggttcaa
    40501 ttgcgtccag gtgttgcttt ctggattgaa gagctcaggg acaaattgcg ccgttgtatc
    40561 ggtgaatggc ttggggaaag attgtccacc agttacgaag atggtcccat caggaagagc
    40621 aactccattc gcaaagctac gtgctaatcc catgctcgga actttgctca ctgtcgggtt
    40681 ggtctttgga ttgttgagag tgatgatgta ggcattggca tgggcatcaa ctccttcgta
    40741 gtccaccgcc ccgccggcgg tgaggatctt cccagcgaca gcatcgtaca tcactgcgtt
    40801 gccgcacatg gaatctacat catctcctcg atttccagcg ccggtggtcg aaccagtccc
    40861 taccgtatcg taccaattca ttgctttaga gggcccagcc tggaagctaa aatttacgat
    40921 gtcagcgtca gaatttatcg catggcaaac tctggtggac ttacacagtc tgattcttcc
    40981 acgcgaataa ccacgcatga ttatcagaac gatacactcc acccttatcg gctgtctgca
    41041 ttggcgaaac cagcgcattc tgcactagcg accaggtgtt ggcactagga ctgtatattt
    41101 cgccattctt gttaccctga gcaccactcc atgagccacc aatgttgaac acccggccat
    41161 ctgagcacgt ggtagttgat tggtagcccc ttgcgatttg catgtttggg gctgcaatcc
    41221 aggagtccga agaggggtcg tagatgcttg tttttgcggc gttgctgcca cccgagatga
    41281 tgattcgacc attgaagtcc atggatatcc cggggcagaa catatcgtgt tgtgtattcg
    41341 agaccgttcg ctgagttgac tccccactca ctggatcgta gatggcggtc tgggtgtagc
    41401 cattggaccc tccgaagttg tcacgggcat acgcggacca gagcaacatc ttcccatttg
    41461 gaagcattgc tactgccaca ggaacgagag ggaagtcgac agtgttgacc cacaaacctt
    41521 tcgaggccga cggtgctgcg gggattacct cacgttcgct cgatacaagc ctgatctctc
    41581 ttgccgttgt ccatggtcca cgatttccgg cttcagtgat ggcgttcaac ctgaagtatc
    41641 tagcggttgc actgaacagg gtaatcttct ctaactcatc gtccatccac attccggtag
    41701 tcgcttgtgt ccatgtggtg ccgtcattgc ttacttggat actgtattgt ccaatacgac
    41761 cattgcctgg actacctctc ggaagataac taaggccgct gacagtgatt tgagagccgg
    41821 cgtcaatctg gaaccagtgt ggtagcggtg cagcagcgcc cccgccccat ttggtatgcc
    41881 agtacgtagc aagatcgcca tcaatagcgt tagtcgcggg tgcattctca gaggatgttt
    41941 cttggctgtc tgctgagaca atccatccat cgcgggatac gtaatcgtac tccacctcgt
    42001 gaaagacgtt gaattctgcc acggacgccc atgggtttcc agctccttgt gcttctgctg
    42061 tggatgtaag tcggacatat cttgctgtcc tcgttacaaa agtggatctt ttgaccattg
    42121 cgtcgttgaa ccaggtcccc gtcgccacca gttcccagtt cgttccgtcg gtgctcactt
    42181 caactcgatg accaccgatt cttccattgg cgcttccgtc ttggcgaggt agataagaga
    42241 cggcatgaat atggtatgta gacttcatgt ccacaacgag ccagctgggt aatgggtcga
    42301 cagaaggatc atatattgaa tgccaaaagg tattcatgtt ggtgtcgata gctttactcg
    42361 gctcattgcc ctgctgaaag gaatctgccg tagctgtcca gccggccttc aggataggtg
    42421 ctgacaccga agtgacagta gggatgagta aacatatgga aaggagtgac aagaaaatcg
    42481 acataatgaa tgtaggtatg aatgatgcac ggttgcgaaa atgtcatacg caacagcggc
    42541 acctgctctc ccccattata tgttcgtcgg tcgtaactat cagttgtcgg tggcaccgtc
    42601 taccctgcca agtgaagccg aaccattctt ctgcaagcca gctgattgct tgattccatc
    42661 gtatctgata ccccaccatc atctcactgc agctcgccct tcgcctttcc ttctcacacc
    42721 gcaacgttcc gatacggacg ttaccctatc cgcttctcca gaatccagat acccggcaac
    42781 cgaagtctga cgtgcatgag ctgcccacgg ggtacacatt cggtcgagca tgtggagccg
    42841 aagcaatatt tggtgcatgt tcgtgttgag aattagttca ttgagataaa gggccaggtg
    42901 aggtgcatgc agatcactag ctagaaaaac ccgagtgtgg cgttgtgtca tgcgtccaga
    42961 aggaatacga agaacaccaa ttggccgtgt agtgtcgcgt tggtttgggt aggcgaagat
    43021 aaaattgaag gggagaaaaa agctcggaac aagtaaatta gggacgatat ataagtgcca
    43081 atagtaccaa acaagaggga acgggaacac cgagtacgga gagtacgggg actgcgaggg
    43141 agaactcgat gttgtttggt cacagcttct gcatggaaga agtagattcc aacggtgtga
    43201 ctgcgaatac gccacggtat acgaatttca tatatcggac catgtgcaga tctgtgttcc
    43261 atgacctgca ccttcgttgt aatcgcttac ggcgatcgtc tgcgttacga tacgaagacc
    43321 aaagtttatt tgcttttgta gttggatact tagctaccta ccttcctctg cagtgcacgg
    43381 tggaaattgc gaaagcacgc aatcccgtga agatgcacgt cgcgcgttgc gaacacctat
    43441 tcctacgcgc tatagctgtt agacagagac ggattaattt gatctgttca ttcggtatct
    43501 tctatgtact tcctagtcaa atcgtagctt ggttagacag aaatctcatg ttgtgtgtga
    43561 ggaaagctgg ctgcggaagc tgattggcag agtaatatac aatccatgtt agtcaacccg
    43621 gttcgcctac gccgtagaca tcaaagatgt gagctgtgaa gtacacggct atctgatgcg
    43681 ccgaccttcc atttctgtca cattcactat aggtcgatgc acggttgcct tataaactag
    43741 gtctaaaagg tcaagttcgt aatttagaga ttagtcttcg ggtacttggc gtcagttaag
    43801 caacggaacc ctaggttcta ccacaccgat gatcgtagcg tggtactgag gctgagcggc
    43861 tgactggcca cgacagagca atctgcgcaa cgacgcttac gcacgatttc ttactaccgg
    43921 aagaatctac ggatagccaa aagactttgc ggaacgctgg cagatagatt gtgcacaatg
    43981 atatcatctc gattagccag taagtatgct aagctgaaat tgagaagttc tcccgcagag
    44041 caccaggtgc ttatcagctc gcccccggac agtggcagca caccaactgt ttgaaacaat
    44101 ccttcgaatc tcaacctaga attttggaaa ggactccttt cgcctaggga tgctttcact
    44161 aatgttagaa tacaataatg acactgcgta gtgaaaatac caaagaattc ttacaattac
    44221 tgccccatta cgcacacagc caagtgacct ttgagctcaa aaacgatcgt caagattacg
    44281 gactgattgt agtaagatgc cgcactgagc ctagtctacg ctgacaatgg ccgagcttga
    44341 agggtcttga aaatcaaaat gctctagagc cggcatgtct tcatcgcttt ctgaatccct
    44401 ctcactagca taactgttga agtgaccctg gtatgcatca tcgtcatctt ccgagctcga
    44461 ttcgtcatca tcgttgagct ttgccagatt cttagtaaca ttgtcgtcga tatcatggat
    44521 ataactagcg atgtggcaat ttttatcgag tgttgcccag agcgaatgca ccctcttttg
    44581 aaaacggaag caggggttct aacgtcgcca cggcagtgca gaatgatctt ccgcagcttc
    44641 tgaatattct gtggtacagt gactgatatt tcagaatcgt ctacccaacc gaagatcatg
    44701 cgactaggac acacgatctc gagagtccga agatgctgag ggaagtcctc caatagagtc
    44761 ctggcttcgt tctgtcgtat agggagaaaa agtcctgcgg gatcttgagc agctccagat
    44821 tggtgaagtt ggtcagtgag gaaagctgat gccggcaatt atctagaatg aatttccatt
    44881 cagatggatc ttcttgagta tcaaggtcaa tggctaagac cttgagggaa gactccacac
    44941 ttgagagttg ctccataaga aattgtacgt cgaaaacagg agggttatga taagtgcagt
    45001 acgtctcatg ttccagttta atcttgagtg tggatagaga gtggcatcca agagcatcaa
    45061 tgagatcgcg gaagctgacc gtcatctcat cgacgcatga ttggtccatg agaaagacag
    45121 agagtctaat agtttgttta gcgaaacgac atctggagaa tagaatagct cgaagccttc
    45181 ttcatgacag cctagctggc caggatcctt ggaataacaa tgctatagtg agcacagaat
    45241 agggtgtgta cctacccaat agataactcc gatagttgtc cagtaccgcg gaacgtatcc
    45301 ggaccgttca gttgcagaag agtaggaacc gcgacagagg taatgttcag aatcttcaga
    45361 ttctcgaaag ccatagaccg caaaaaagac aaatctgaca accaaagctc gctcaaggtc
    45421 ttgtccagac ctaacgtagc aggggaaggt tggtaccaaa gagagcggcg atagaatcca
    45481 c
//
