# Supplementary material for: A draft genome of the ascomycotal fungal species Pseudopithomyces maydicus (family Didymosphaeriaceae)
Source: bioRxiv preprint, doi:10.1101/2022.11.26.518055, version 1 (2022-11-29)
Supplement: Supplementary Results [file 518055_file09.zip › antiSMASH_download/contig_4.region003.gbk]

LOCUS       contig_4               65490 bp    DNA     linear   UNK 01-JAN-1980
DEFINITION  contig_4.
ACCESSION   contig_4
VERSION     contig_4
KEYWORDS    .
SOURCE      
  ORGANISM  
            .
COMMENT     ##antiSMASH-Data-START##
            Version      :: 6.0.1
            Run date     :: 2022-03-15 04:58:58
            NOTE: This is a single cluster extracted from a larger record!
            Orig. start  :: 1830600
            Orig. end    :: 1896090
            ##antiSMASH-Data-END##
FEATURES             Location/Qualifiers
     protocluster    1..65490
                     /aStool="rule-based-clusters"
                     /contig_edge="False"
                     /core_location="join{[1876000:1876090](-),
                     [1875680:1875750](-), [1875413:1875543](-),
                     [1874889:1875100](-), [1874417:1874830](-),
                     [1874318:1874395](-), [1873563:1874190](-),
                     [1873231:1873512](-), [1872370:1873180](-),
                     [1871425:1872211](-), [1871170:1871370](-),
                     [1870173:1870981](-), [1869789:1870134](-),
                     [1869633:1869705](-), [1868907:1869532](-),
                     [1868594:1868860](-), [1868527:1868569](-),
                     [1868324:1868480](-), [1865022:1868271](-),
                     [1861505:1864970](-), [1861351:1861484](-),
                     [1861056:1861293](-), [1860681:1860750](-),
                     [1859728:1860633](-), [1857629:1859682](-),
                     [1856427:1857473](-), [1854399:1855153](-),
                     [1854179:1854317](-), [1853275:1854057](-),
                     [1852926:1853014](-), [1852867:1852905](-),
                     [1850600:1852820](-)}"
                     /cutoff="20000"
                     /detection_rule="cds(Condensation and (AMP-binding or
                     A-OX))"
                     /neighbourhood="20000"
                     /product="NRPS"
                     /protocluster_number="1"
                     /tool="antismash"
     proto_core      complement(join(20001..22220,22268..22305,22327..22414,
                     22676..23457,23580..23717,23800..24553,25828..26873,
                     27030..29082,29129..30033,30082..30150,30457..30693,
                     30752..30884,30906..34370,34423..37671,37725..37880,
                     37928..37969,37995..38260,38308..38932,39034..39105,
                     39190..39534,39574..40381,40571..40770,40826..41611,
                     41771..42580,42632..42912,42964..43590,43719..43795,
                     43818..44230,44290..44500,44814..44943,45081..45150,
                     45401..45490))
                     /aStool="rule-based-clusters"
                     /tool="antismash"
                     /cutoff="20000"
                     /detection_rule="cds(Condensation and (AMP-binding or
                     A-OX))"
                     /neighbourhood="20000"
                     /product="NRPS"
                     /protocluster_number="1"
     cand_cluster    1..65490
                     /SMILES="NC([*])C(=O)NC([*])C(=O)NC([*])C(=O)NC([*])C(=O)NC
                     ([*])C(=O)O"
                     /candidate_cluster_number="1"
                     /contig_edge="False"
                     /detection_rules="cds(Condensation and (AMP-binding or
                     A-OX))"
                     /kind="single"
                     /product="NRPS"
                     /protoclusters="1"
                     /tool="antismash"
     region          1..65490
                     /candidate_cluster_numbers="1"
                     /contig_edge="False"
                     /product="NRPS"
                     /region_number="3"
                     /rules="cds(Condensation and (AMP-binding or A-OX))"
                     /tool="antismash"
     CDS             join(3028..3075,3506..3565)
                     /Name="input.path1.gene494"
                     /gene="input.path1.gene494"
                     /phase="0"
                     /source="GlimmerHMM"
                     /transl_table=1
                     /translation="MSTISTTPFFRLLTTSWRACLLRSPAGSQRFQKWF"
     CDS             complement(join(4341..4351,4397..4687,5154..5266,
                     5293..5306))
                     /Name="input.path1.gene495"
                     /gene="input.path1.gene495"
                     /source="GlimmerHMM"
                     /transl_table=1
                     /translation="MPPEVLGNGLKNRDTEVLVQEIEEKGSNAMAEERRRHDSLQEVNP
                     FFSASFPTTCSTCTRPPPSGHSLLRCSRCKRTYYCSRTCQKQAWKSHKLDCDPISDQGS
                     PSALHTPDVSVPGSPAQATDEPQFNLGAPITRDAITAN"
     PFAM_domain     complement(4527..4652)
                     /aSDomain="zf-MYND"
                     /aSTool="clusterhmmer"
                     /database="32.0"
                     /db_xref="PF01753.18"
                     /description="MYND finger"
                     /detection="hmmscan"
                     /domain_id="clusterhmmer_input.path1.gene495_0020"
                     /evalue="3.10E-11"
                     /label="input.path1.gene495"
                     /locus_tag="input.path1.gene495"
                     /protein_end="96"
                     /protein_start="54"
                     /score="43.1"
                     /tool="antismash"
                     /translation="CSTCTRPPPSGHSLLRCSRCKRTYYCSRTCQKQAWKSHKLDC"
     CDS             join(6652..6761,7507..7795,7972..8709)
                     /Name="input.path1.gene496"
                     /gene="input.path1.gene496"
                     /source="GlimmerHMM"
                     /transl_table=1
                     /translation="MARRKIACIVGEAIMQAQVDAQEPRRRAGANGGNQVTGRDRGRGL
                     HAGGGRRQAQAQQAAPAEQVGRTGWNEDGGPSDSAACHTASASDLSSSGGGHPRRPSAV
                     TALAKPTGPAPSCPKLPPAAPKRPSLRAGMPARIQHHHPQMPAIITSKTSSGSRKERNV
                     GFMRDPVSAVSRPVNAEESWAAHHFETHAHNCAYCHDPYDVHRNHEQLCDVGHRLAQEV
                     ASFLYQHPDGKTYSTVEEDSKLVQIEVPPAYVQVRSLLRAIERSLRHRSRTPFVSMDRT
                     YYVAARTPVRSPSVKVSQDVTHKHKSRPRSGEIVEWPSPQPSKTKMAVQVDTNSSKRGS
                     LYEQDIAAQRRNAKNYRIEVREPSVLDVREQRLSGYYR"
     aSDomain        join(11292..11304,11436..11552,11693..11724)
                     /aSDomain="TIGR01023"
                     /aSTool="tigrfam"
                     /description="rpmG_bact: ribosomal protein bL33"
                     /detection="hmmscan"
                     /domain_id="TIGRFam_input.path1.gene497_0001"
                     /evalue="2.80E-08"
                     /identifier="TIGR01023"
                     /label="input.path1.gene497"
                     /locus_tag="input.path1.gene497"
                     /protein_end="54"
                     /protein_start="0"
                     /score="32.0"
                     /tool="antismash"
                     /translation="MAKKAKSRTIMVRLISMAMTGYYRTLMRPRVHRPLSMMKYDPIVR
                     KQVLFLEQK"
     CDS             join(11292..11304,11436..11552,11693..11739)
                     /Name="input.path1.gene497"
                     /gene="input.path1.gene497"
                     /source="GlimmerHMM"
                     /transl_table=1
                     /translation="MAKKAKSRTIMVRLISMAMTGYYRTLMRPRVHRPLSMMKYDPIVR
                     KQVLFLEQKRGKK"
     PFAM_domain     join(11456..11552,11693..11724)
                     /aSDomain="Ribosomal_L33"
                     /aSTool="clusterhmmer"
                     /database="32.0"
                     /db_xref="PF00471.20"
                     /db_xref="GO:0003735"
                     /db_xref="GO:0005840"
                     /db_xref="GO:0006412"
                     /description="Ribosomal protein L33"
                     /detection="hmmscan"
                     /domain_id="clusterhmmer_input.path1.gene497_0021"
                     /evalue="2.30E-05"
                     /gene_ontologies="GO:0003735: structural constituent of
                     ribosome"
                     /gene_ontologies="GO:0005840: ribosome"
                     /gene_ontologies="GO:0006412: translation"
                     /label="input.path1.gene497"
                     /locus_tag="input.path1.gene497"
                     /protein_end="54"
                     /protein_start="11"
                     /score="24.8"
                     /tool="antismash"
                     /translation="VRLISMAMTGYYRTLMRPRVHRPLSMMKYDPIVRKQVLFLEQK"
     CDS             complement(join(12078..12481,12562..12941,12994..13076))
                     /Name="input.path1.gene498"
                     /gene="input.path1.gene498"
                     /source="GlimmerHMM"
                     /transl_table=1
                     /translation="MAQSSKNRTLDILNAAAKGKYGVLAAIAYNVEQLTAMVRAAEAKR
                     SPLIIQLFPSTLKQLPTLAHAAAAAVRSASVPLCLHIDHAQNVEHIREIIATLPVDSVM
                     VDMSHYDEAENLEKTKVLAKECHDRGIAVEAESGRIEGGEDGIADTEGLEALFTTPEDV
                     DKFIAAGIDVLAPSIGNVHGDYGPSGPAPGQIHFDKLTAIHKQINGRVLIALHGTNDFP
                     PEVMRQAIDNGAVKLNVNRVLLDVWNAHLKKNASTMSLVKLIDQGMEVLQAETERWMDI
                     CESSGKA"
     PFAM_domain     complement(join(12084..12481,12562..12941,12994..13055))
                     /aSDomain="F_bP_aldolase"
                     /aSTool="clusterhmmer"
                     /database="32.0"
                     /db_xref="PF01116.20"
                     /db_xref="GO:0005975"
                     /db_xref="GO:0008270"
                     /db_xref="GO:0016832"
                     /description="Fructose-bisphosphate aldolase class-II"
                     /detection="hmmscan"
                     /domain_id="clusterhmmer_input.path1.gene498_0022"
                     /evalue="3.80E-76"
                     /gene_ontologies="GO:0005975: carbohydrate metabolic
                     process"
                     /gene_ontologies="GO:0008270: zinc ion binding"
                     /gene_ontologies="GO:0016832: aldehyde-lyase activity"
                     /label="input.path1.gene498"
                     /locus_tag="input.path1.gene498"
                     /protein_end="287"
                     /protein_start="7"
                     /score="256.2"
                     /tool="antismash"
                     /translation="RTLDILNAAAKGKYGVLAAIAYNVEQLTAMVRAAEAKRSPLIIQL
                     FPSTLKQLPTLAHAAAAAVRSASVPLCLHIDHAQNVEHIREIIATLPVDSVMVDMSHYD
                     EAENLEKTKVLAKECHDRGIAVEAESGRIEGGEDGIADTEGLEALFTTPEDVDKFIAAG
                     IDVLAPSIGNVHGDYGPSGPAPGQIHFDKLTAIHKQINGRVLIALHGTNDFPPEVMRQA
                     IDNGAVKLNVNRVLLDVWNAHLKKNASTMSLVKLIDQGMEVLQAETERWMDICESSGK"
     CDS             complement(join(16457..17310,17755..17803))
                     /NRPS_PKS="Domain: PKS_KR (54-168). E-value: 7.9e-08.
                     Score: 24.1. Matches aSDomain:
                     nrpspksdomains_input.path1.gene499_PKS_KR.1"
                     /NRPS_PKS="type: other"
                     /Name="input.path1.gene499"
                     /gene="input.path1.gene499"
                     /gene_functions="biosynthetic-additional
                     (rule-based-clusters) Polysacc_synt_2"
                     /gene_functions="biosynthetic-additional (smcogs)
                     SMCOG1001:short-chain dehydrogenase/reductase SDR (Score:
                     181.1; E-value: 4.4e-55)"
                     /gene_kind="biosynthetic-additional"
                     /sec_met_domain="Polysacc_synt_2 (E-value: 6e-06, bitscore:
                     21.0, seeds: 77, tool: rule-based-clusters)"
                     /source="GlimmerHMM"
                     /transl_table=1
                     /translation="MANPHIARGPPGPRLAASKASDVPTQVAQSVPAPEYISTEPGPDH
                     DWKITLKNKVIVITGANRGIGLGLATVCLANDAKEIYSFDLFEPGEEFQQLQQANPKRV
                     HYINCDVTSEESVTKAVDQVVAQSGRTDGMIANAGMTKHQPALDFDRPQLEQLFNLNVF
                     GAYFCAKAAANKFIELGIKGSIVFTASMTSYRPNRAAPSAPYGGTKAAVRNMAHTLAME
                     WAKHGIRVNSISPGFVRTQMTYYVEKAADWNLKMQYYGGMPRLADPRELGGAYVYLLSE
                     GATYTTGIDIPIAGIVGAW"
     PFAM_domain     complement(16481..17182)
                     /aSDomain="adh_short_C2"
                     /aSTool="clusterhmmer"
                     /database="32.0"
                     /db_xref="PF13561.6"
                     /description="Enoyl-(Acyl carrier protein) reductase"
                     /detection="hmmscan"
                     /domain_id="clusterhmmer_input.path1.gene499_0023"
                     /evalue="7.00E-50"
                     /label="input.path1.gene499"
                     /locus_tag="input.path1.gene499"
                     /protein_end="293"
                     /protein_start="59"
                     /score="169.8"
                     /tool="antismash"
                     /translation="GANRGIGLGLATVCLANDAKEIYSFDLFEPGEEFQQLQQANPKRV
                     HYINCDVTSEESVTKAVDQVVAQSGRTDGMIANAGMTKHQPALDFDRPQLEQLFNLNVF
                     GAYFCAKAAANKFIELGIKGSIVFTASMTSYRPNRAAPSAPYGGTKAAVRNMAHTLAME
                     WAKHGIRVNSISPGFVRTQMTYYVEKAADWNLKMQYYGGMPRLADPRELGGAYVYLLSE
                     GATYTTGIDIPI"
     aSDomain        complement(16856..17197)
                     /aSDomain="PKS_KR"
                     /aSTool="nrps_pks_domains"
                     /database="nrpspksdomains.hmm"
                     /detection="hmmscan"
                     /domain_id="nrpspksdomains_input.path1.gene499_PKS_KR.1"
                     /evalue="7.90E-08"
                     /label="input.path1.gene499_PKS_KR.1"
                     /locus_tag="input.path1.gene499"
                     /protein_end="168"
                     /protein_start="54"
                     /score="24.1"
                     /specificity="KR activity: inactive"
                     /specificity="KR stereochemistry: C1"
                     /tool="antismash"
                     /translation="VIVITGANRGIGLGLATVCLANDAKEIYSFDLFEPGEEFQQLQQA
                     NPKRVHYINCDVTSEESVTKAVDQVVAQSGRTDGMIANAGMTKHQPALDFDRPQLEQLF
                     NLNVFGAYFC"
     aSModule        16856..17197
                     /domains="nrpspksdomains_input.path1.gene499_PKS_KR.1"
                     /incomplete
                     /locus_tags="input.path1.gene499"
                     /tool="antismash"
                     /type="pks"
     CDS             join(18005..18207,18258..18343,18393..18599,18654..18982,
                     19035..19295,19427..19714)
                     /Name="input.path1.gene500"
                     /gene="input.path1.gene500"
                     /gene_functions="transport (smcogs) SMCOG1106:major
                     facilitator transporter (Score: 261.3; E-value: 2e-79)"
                     /gene_kind="transport"
                     /source="GlimmerHMM"
                     /transl_table=1
                     /translation="MTSTPRSVEHFDVDTKSIDATKHEHVEITADGISWTPEEEKKVLR
                     KIDLQLMPMMWLMYLLSYMDRTNIGNAKIAGMQTDLNLTSNEYSICLVVFFVTYVVFEV
                     PSNMLIVRIRPSIYLPIIMTIWGALTCCMAAIKDYEHLVVLRIFVGVFEAGFGPAMLLL
                     MSTILSGAFGGLLAGAITGGMDGAAGYRGWRWLFIIEGAATIFVAIMSYFILPDFPSTS
                     SRFTERERQIACARLTQSGVTATAEGAERMGKGKSFILAIKDWRTIGFVLGYMVIVGSS
                     TLSYFYPTLVNGLGYTSTVQAQYMTVPIYAVAFVCTAITAYFADRIPNHRGLIIAGWLT
                     FSLITSILVCVIYNFTARYALLVLMAAGLWASNAISLSYAGATFGDMEPEVRGVALALV
                     NALGNLAQIYGAYLFPADDKPKYLLGFGVISGMLGVGVVVYVIMHILTRRKDGLSRFF"
     PFAM_domain     join(18170..18207,18258..18343,18393..18599,18654..18982,
                     19035..19295,19427..19570)
                     /aSDomain="MFS_1"
                     /aSTool="clusterhmmer"
                     /database="32.0"
                     /db_xref="PF07690.16"
                     /db_xref="GO:0055085"
                     /description="Major Facilitator Superfamily"
                     /detection="hmmscan"
                     /domain_id="clusterhmmer_input.path1.gene500_0024"
                     /evalue="3.50E-27"
                     /gene_ontologies="GO:0055085: transmembrane transport"
                     /label="input.path1.gene500"
                     /locus_tag="input.path1.gene500"
                     /protein_end="410"
                     /protein_start="55"
                     /score="95.3"
                     /tool="antismash"
                     /translation="WLMYLLSYMDRTNIGNAKIAGMQTDLNLTSNEYSICLVVFFVTYV
                     VFEVPSNMLIVRIRPSIYLPIIMTIWGALTCCMAAIKDYEHLVVLRIFVGVFEAGFGPA
                     MLLLMSTILSGAFGGLLAGAITGGMDGAAGYRGWRWLFIIEGAATIFVAIMSYFILPDF
                     PSTSSRFTERERQIACARLTQSGVTATAEGAERMGKGKSFILAIKDWRTIGFVLGYMVI
                     VGSSTLSYFYPTLVNGLGYTSTVQAQYMTVPIYAVAFVCTAITAYFADRIPNHRGLIIA
                     GWLTFSLITSILVCVIYNFTARYALLVLMAAGLWASNAISLSYAGATFGDMEPEVRGVA
                     LALVNALGNLAQIYG"
     CDS             complement(join(20001..22220,22268..22305,22327..22414,
                     22676..23457,23580..23717,23800..24553,25828..26873,
                     27030..29082,29129..30033,30082..30150,30457..30693,
                     30752..30884,30906..34370,34423..37671,37725..37880,
                     37928..37969,37995..38260,38308..38932,39034..39105,
                     39190..39534,39574..40381,40571..40770,40826..41611,
                     41771..42580,42632..42912,42964..43590,43719..43795,
                     43818..44230,44290..44500,44814..44943,45081..45150,
                     45401..45490))
                     /NRPS_PKS="Domain: AMP-binding (254-635). E-value: 6.8e-66.
                     Score: 214.2. Matches aSDomain:
                     nrpspksdomains_input.path1.gene501_AMP-binding.1"
                     /NRPS_PKS="Domain: PCP (774-843). E-value: 6.6e-13. Score:
                     40.5. Matches aSDomain:
                     nrpspksdomains_input.path1.gene501_PCP.1"
                     /NRPS_PKS="Domain: Epimerization (860-1105). E-value:
                     2.2e-37. Score: 119.8. Matches aSDomain:
                     nrpspksdomains_input.path1.gene501_Epimerization.1"
                     /NRPS_PKS="Domain: Condensation_DCL (1230-1501). E-value:
                     2.4e-39. Score: 127.0. Matches aSDomain:
                     nrpspksdomains_input.path1.gene501_Condensation_DCL.1"
                     /NRPS_PKS="Domain: AMP-binding (1634-2004). E-value:
                     3.6e-69. Score: 225.0. Matches aSDomain:
                     nrpspksdomains_input.path1.gene501_AMP-binding.2"
                     /NRPS_PKS="Domain: PCP (2143-2209). E-value: 1.9e-16.
                     Score: 51.8. Matches aSDomain:
                     nrpspksdomains_input.path1.gene501_PCP.2"
                     /NRPS_PKS="Domain: Condensation_DCL (2255-2527). E-value:
                     2.6e-46. Score: 149.8. Matches aSDomain:
                     nrpspksdomains_input.path1.gene501_Condensation_DCL.2"
                     /NRPS_PKS="Domain: AMP-binding (2699-3090). E-value:
                     3.1e-86. Score: 281.2. Matches aSDomain:
                     nrpspksdomains_input.path1.gene501_AMP-binding.3"
                     /NRPS_PKS="Domain: PCP (3227-3294). E-value: 6.1e-13.
                     Score: 40.6. Matches aSDomain:
                     nrpspksdomains_input.path1.gene501_PCP.3"
                     /NRPS_PKS="Domain: Epimerization (3314-3600). E-value:
                     1.1e-37. Score: 120.9. Matches aSDomain:
                     nrpspksdomains_input.path1.gene501_Epimerization.2"
                     /NRPS_PKS="Domain: Condensation_DCL (3773-4063). E-value:
                     1e-46. Score: 151.1. Matches aSDomain:
                     nrpspksdomains_input.path1.gene501_Condensation_DCL.3"
                     /NRPS_PKS="Domain: AMP-binding (4238-4511). E-value:
                     1.4e-30. Score: 97.9. Matches aSDomain:
                     nrpspksdomains_input.path1.gene501_AMP-binding.4"
                     /NRPS_PKS="Domain: PCP (4663-4730). E-value: 3.9e-15.
                     Score: 47.6. Matches aSDomain:
                     nrpspksdomains_input.path1.gene501_PCP.4"
                     /NRPS_PKS="Domain: Condensation_DCL (4773-5046). E-value:
                     2.3e-49. Score: 159.8. Matches aSDomain:
                     nrpspksdomains_input.path1.gene501_Condensation_DCL.4"
                     /NRPS_PKS="Domain: AMP-binding (5203-5565). E-value:
                     2.5e-38. Score: 123.4. Matches aSDomain:
                     nrpspksdomains_input.path1.gene501_AMP-binding.5"
                     /NRPS_PKS="Domain: PCP (6281-6325). E-value: 2.1e-09.
                     Score: 29.2. Matches aSDomain:
                     nrpspksdomains_input.path1.gene501_PCP.5"
                     /NRPS_PKS="Domain: Condensation_DCL (6464-6740). E-value:
                     2.6e-36. Score: 117.0. Matches aSDomain:
                     nrpspksdomains_input.path1.gene501_Condensation_DCL.5"
                     /NRPS_PKS="type: NRPS"
                     /Name="input.path1.gene501"
                     /gene="input.path1.gene501"
                     /gene_functions="biosynthetic (rule-based-clusters) NRPS:
                     AMP-binding"
                     /gene_functions="biosynthetic (rule-based-clusters) NRPS:
                     Condensation"
                     /gene_functions="biosynthetic-additional
                     (rule-based-clusters) PP-binding"
                     /gene_functions="biosynthetic-additional (smcogs)
                     SMCOG1002:AMP-dependent synthetase and ligase (Score:
                     139.6; E-value: 1.8e-42)"
                     /gene_kind="biosynthetic"
                     /sec_met_domain="Condensation (E-value: 8.2e-51, bitscore:
                     168.3, seeds: 42, tool: rule-based-clusters)"
                     /sec_met_domain="AMP-binding (E-value: 4e-97, bitscore:
                     320.8, seeds: 400, tool: rule-based-clusters)"
                     /sec_met_domain="PP-binding (E-value: 1e-11, bitscore:
                     40.7, seeds: 164, tool: rule-based-clusters)"
                     /source="GlimmerHMM"
                     /transl_table=1
                     /translation="MFSASIRYPCASSPSAVHVKHEVYPYPEAFHLVDIIELLRIISVS
                     GVDRFIADPPRNIYLRELRALYSVSFLIRYCQGCIRTIEHHWLWLRCLGQSRGAVEKGQ
                     RESIATHIVSDEVSLGEIARHVEGDQPGHERFDYNTSVLFRFAAQGGTKVGLNKASAVS
                     MDESCQLRLLVKVLKTGISLLLEYRNSYVPTDFARSIASTTEKALATVLSSPELKVGEV
                     DVLSERNRAQIEKWNSTPLVRVDRTIHDSIADVTKRMPDAEAVASWDGSFTYRELDMLA
                     CRLAARLMALGVGPEVVVPLCFRKGHAGNENRTRWNVVAMLGVLIAGGAFLPLDPAAPK
                     ERVEHLVRAAGAKTALCSSADTAASLHGLVDHLLAIDDTLFASLPPFEGRPQTQVDSHN
                     AAYIIPTSGTTGMPKLSLLEHGNYCTGARAHYVGLGFDTKPLRALQFAAHSFDSSVLEI
                     LSPLMFGGTICIPDEDDRLNNIDKVMNDMRVTWASLTPTFVRFLDPSMVPTLATIILMG
                     EAMSQANLDTWSKINLINGYGPNPKDIGFPVGCHLWVVDPQDRHRRLPVGCVGELLVEG
                     PIAARGYLGDEEKTAQAFVDNVAWASDRSFRGYLTGDLVVQRPDGGFNIAGRKDNQVKY
                     HGQRIELLEIEHHLNLDASIKHNLVFLPKAGPCKERLVAVVSFAAHASEDRPLVLLDGQ
                     ENAMAHVSIEAIRARVSTRLPFYMVPTVWLAVESLPFLTSGKLDRKRTAQWLSGMSDEM
                     YQQAMPVNTDSQSQDQTQTPLESTLRSIWARVLNLSDDQIALNRAFLSLGGDSISAMQV
                     MGQCRKHGIGLGVQDILRARSIIELATLAKDVQISMDNTVEEIDVPFDLTPIQHLWFQL
                     PNQGHGHFNQSFYLKLARRVQADAFRAAVEKLAVSTKDKIDEMIEDSQKCLDHAAGPLL
                     AADLFEFGNEQHAFLVAHHLVIDLVSWRLILEELEEILTDGTLLPPAMPFQKWALLQRD
                     HAETQSLQKVLPCVDIPALDFGYWNIKHSDNTYGNAGHASFELDSVLTQLFMGDCHSPL
                     KTEPVEVLLASLLHSWVKVFTDRPVPAIFNEGHGREPWNSDVDISRTVGWFTTVYPIFA
                     TPADDPIDTVRIVKDFRRRIPNNGRPYFAKRVLTTQGKDAYQTHWPWEISFNYLGQYQQ
                     LERTDALLQPLESMAGETREAGGTADVGYASPRFALFETSAIVFKGQLKFAFTFNRHMA
                     HQDEIQNMQEGLLLSQSKDAGFYAAVTIHELTVPNGRVKWKHVADSWTKVVARHPSLRT
                     IFMENVDTAEGLYDQIVLTKADPNIVHLECTTGEEALQRLKQQRTVSYETGNKSPHRFT
                     ICSLSDGRTFCCLEISHAIMDGHSMSVIFRDLQEAYENRLAEDGPMYADYIAYLMDQPQ
                     ESSLKFWQTYLQGSEVCSFPALNDGIVAEKRLENIRVDCGNISIFDLQAFCNTHGITLA
                     NIFHTAWALTLSLYVGSSDVTFGYLTSARDSDDIHRVQDMFSEGSRSLLDVIRVVQEDY
                     VNAIPHRHVALAEVQHMLDLAGANLFNTALSYRRLPPDTVTSSNQLKFTEVVPIYDPTE
                     YPVSINIEVSNEAAMIDLDFWTDHLSPSQADNVASTFIQDWNIMPDTIYECVHRRFQEW
                     VKVCPDAPAICGHDGNYTYAELDETTERLAHYLVDLGVGPEVFVPTCFDKSTFAIIAML
                     AVLKAGGAAVPLDAKHPKQALESRVEDTQAQVVLTTALRSELFEDIVPDVVIVDSVLLD
                     DLTDVEGSACPTVEPNNPAFVIFTSGSTGRPKGVVLEHMAFVTSADAHGSRLGVGRDTR
                     FLQFASYTFDNSLEEMFTTLQRGGCVCVPSEEDRMNDLAGAISRLGANFMDLTPTVASL
                     LNPRDVPGVKNLALGGEALTKAVLDQWTPFVHVVGQYGPSEASVNSAFKDFKQPGEPTN
                     IGKAIQRIATGLFRLAVKDPEKTRLAFIQNPTWACTGDDNPRQFYCTGDLVHYTGQGEM
                     MYLGRKDSQVKLNGQRIELGEIEHHLKLSLHSNAQSAVELVKFTDSKGTKALVGFVCLP
                     DITDLSDNGTPAVGEMTDTVRVKVKEAEVALANALPSYYVPSMFVPMNAMPMTTSGKLD
                     RKILRQLAQSIPEEDLHIYRLAGKSGRAPSGALEIALAKTWASVLNMPADSIGADDSFF
                     RLGGDSIGAMRLVTASRKEGMMLAVANIFAHPRLVDMAASAVLLSSEELSAADQPDLVP
                     FELLPEDRKRLIIDFAATECGVFPDSIEDIYPSSRLQEGLIALSAKEPGSYVAETIYRL
                     PPNIDIDRFQKAWDRVVSEEAILRTRIIYVEDQGFLQVVVREGTAWLQLEDLRDISNVH
                     RHLPAKPGGPLASYTIVGQGTSSVFFVWTAHHAVYDGWSLTNLLSRVERYYQEGTQAST
                     TVVPYSRFIKYLSSLDTKESDDFWLSTFEDMTAPQFPQLPSPDYKVEASGQLLHHFSVK
                     RRSGTDITMPSLLRSAWALLLATYSGSDDILWGETNSGREVPVPGMEDIIGATITTSPV
                     RLKLNRRLKVEEYLREVQRQTSSAIPHQFAGLQHIRKLSSDTAAACDFQSLLVIASGDN
                     MKDPEGGLWNLQSTGAVGTNFFNYGLIFNCSVDGDGIEVEAHHDNQVISTWLVQRLLEQ
                     FEFFVGLLNSESSLQRSIGDLDILSHMDQDTISSWNGRPVNIVDRCIHDSVSQSQVILR
                     PTSIAIDSWDTGEISYEEFDERTTRLASRLMSLGVTPKSYVPICFEKSGWTIIAMFAIM
                     KCGAAFVPLDFEAPLLRLQEIVDDVKAEFILCGAQHEPLCKSIHRKTFVVNRKTTDGQR
                     GSPHHLPSVPSDATAYILFTSGSTGKPKGAVINHRAWSSASAAFAPAFGISESSRVLQF
                     SSYTFDACLIEIFSTLISGGTVCVPDQNSRTNDLAGVINRMRINLACLTPSVIRMIQPS
                     QVPGLKTLLSVGEAMSQQDLLTWADRVTLCNGYGPTECSAIATVNVMNPTMKPNNLGRA
                     VTVRGWVVCKDDINLLAPVGAVGELLLEGGGVGSGYLNNPEKTAEVYVDRVSWTLGDHL
                     QVGASMRFYKTGDLVRYIEDGTLLYLGRKDNQTKVRGQRLEVQEVEHHLIQDSMVQNAL
                     AAVPKTGPCTKRLIGVISLRDVALSGTSAADLQLLSKETASFHVSTIRERLETRLPSYM
                     VPSLWVAISKFPLMPSGKMDRRKVVQWLESMDNETYRTVATLGLEEPEVKTEGVDRKLQ
                     TIFAKVLNLAPEDIRLNQSFVRLGGDSIAAMQVSSMCRAQGLAISVQDVVKAKSIATLA
                     AAASFTKPSTATRTQPEDYSLPFDLAPIQKLFFDTVGTAYSHFNQSTVFKFSRAFELDE
                     IKKALHAIVDIHPMLRARYFQTESGLWKQTVAKAPHPFRLRHHQIQSASEEFIQPIVDE
                     SQATLDIIKGPVFSADLFDVDDNFSQVIGLVAHHLVIDVVSWGVILEDLENLLGGVTPP
                     PQSLPFHSWTNQQAAQARQESAANVMPLSNIPPADFEYWDMEASENINGDVISEDFELS
                     PKDSMLLLGAHDALATEPVDVFIAAILESFRKVFPDRNTPTIHNEGHGREPFESQDLSR
                     TVGWCTTMTPIHLPVSPEDQTDIVSTIRWVSSVREKTPGKGRPYFAYRMLTGSGSDVFA
                     SHWPAEISFNYLGRMQNMDRKNALLQRMPNITTKDISDITPRLALFEVTALVKQGTIKL
                     SFDFNRNTSRQLEIKSWIAECKQTLVDAVDQLLQLRSEPSLESFKLLPLIYNGMSKLSA
                     VLPVGTSVEDIEDIYPASPMQQGMLLSQLKHPELYSYHCIMEVRSTSHGQSINPRKLAE
                     AWQVVVQRHPILRTVFIDSLSKTGIMDQIVFKDRSSRIAWIADSETDNPALLLRKQPLI
                     DFREFNSPHRLTICKTKKGEIWVKLEMSHAICDGTSIPIILNDLARAYDHKLSRSDVGP
                     LYSNFVAHTLTSNREADVNFWKAYLAGIEPCFFPVLHDGTPGPHELGSYELLVHDVPAM
                     QAFCKRFGVTLSSLLQLSWALVLHTFVGQSDVSFGVVASGRDAPVQGIDEAVGCFVNML
                     ICRLELSDESTIHQLLESLQAHSVNALSHQGCSLADVQHELQLPSLFNTVFTYQRRQMS
                     RDPTKTALSYENVEAADPGEFQVTLNVDVTEQEATIDFSFWKDKVHPSQARNMVDAFDK
                     ILSSIIMTGDRDVTIVELDIITKSSLQHIMQWNAGIPAPVRQCVHNLIMEQVLLRPRSA
                     KAVESAEFDEATSRLGLHLQTLGVGPDVFVPILFEKSPWAPVAMIAIMKAGGAPRSQTP
                     PTRLRELINDVGAKVALCSRLHHPIASEVIGNAVIVDRLSLNKLPLPKEMRLKSEVTPD
                     HPAYCLFTSGTTVAGGEAVPAAEAEKWQNNLQFVIAYGPTETAVVASTVHKTADIDGRN
                     IGHASGCRLWVVHPRNHDKLMPIGAVGELVIEGYSVARGYLNEEVKTAKAFITNPAWVS
                     QITSDHQNFTTTRMYKSGDLVRYNPDGTISYIGRKDTQIKLNGRRIELAEIEFHVNDKF
                     ADNIQSAVELVAPASRSSAKALATFFAINGDARANSTAVVQPASSDLPQSDELLLPMDD
                     DLRETCKNLENALVGVLPAYMIPSIFFPLKKLPWTPAGKLDRNRLRTLVQNLSKETVSP
                     YRLASTTNKRKPKNEAEKRLQKLVSSVLNLPISSVGADDSFIRLGGDSVAAMRLVAAAQ
                     AEHINISVIDVFKQPKISDLAARCNVTEPSARAQRKIESFELLPRDLQGNQVLQELSEV
                     CRVPKNRIQDAYPISPLQEAFVALSIKQPGAYVAQHVLILARTVDMKKFKAAWERAVQD
                     LDLLRTRIAQLQSGEFLQTVLAEDPIVWNEVKTLEEAEMEAAGVPGHIGGKLATYTIVK
                     TSTSAKYFVWTIHHAIYDGWSIAFMLQRVQDIYQNGSSTIPKVPYTRFIQYLLNNNRDV
                     STAYWKNNLGGSSHYQFPQQQHTNTDDVPNGQTLQHTAKLGQLKYSDITLPTVIRAAWA
                     ILLSSYSGSNDVVFGETLTGRDIPVAGITEICGPTLTTVPMRVQVNQETSVLEMFRNVA
                     QMALDRIPHQHLGLSEIKRIDEDTAAACQFQNLLIIQLGSEKPVESIWSHHNNGVQGQY
                     FTYPLVIECEVNQTEIQINAYHDANIISSWEVQRILYQFDSILGQLNSVGNVRDIRVFS
                     EQDVQFVKSLNGTEPVVVDDTIPSLFFTQASSTPDKEAVAAWDGSLTYHELRDLASKLA
                     QELIRLGMGPEKLVPICVDKSRWAIVTMVAVLISGAGYVPLSPEHPISRHRQIIQDCNA
                     TVVLCSPQYESRFSDLVGRIFKISEAFVRELPALDGQTKLRATSENVAYVLYTSGSTGV
                     PKGVTIEHRAIVSSSAAMLCVPSEETRLTDITSAINDLKATWTCLTPSVANVIESPEAV
                     PTLQTFASAADPLTPETIKKWSTGLQLLNAYGPTEASVIALSNEVGSSPSESTCIGRAL
                     QSGRAWITIPEDPHQLAAVGAVGELCLEGPFLARNYYKNPEKTAEVFIAAPKFMKEFSG
                     GQSSRIYRTGDLVKYDSTGRVHYLGRKDNQIKLAGQRMELGEIEHHLQADETVKQAIVL
                     MAKSGAAKRKLTAVVSFHHTPSGDGKPWNTPLSHPDILRQIRAAKERLSNLIPAYMVPT
                     LWIAVPYIPALASAKLDKKQVGGWLMEMNEETYRAIMDMDSALEPALPASDSVAKMQSI
                     WSKVLNIPIEDVKPMQFSEDDERKMADTGTSMRRLSLFEISASITNGKIQFSFMYNRFM
                     KNQKGIRRWILECQRTLEEIISGLSKIETPQPTISDFPLLSLDSYDRLGRVVKSFASVG
                     VTYPQVEDMYPCAAVQEGMILSQIKDPRAYWSYTTFELKAKHGRVDVQRLLQAWKKVVH
                     RHPALRTVFVDSVCKGGVFDQIVVRTVDAGAVLLSCRDDELTAKLNSIRYQDLNGKKKP
                     HLPHQLAVIQTSSGRVVAKMEINHAVVDVITSNTYGHSLSKKRSITGRDIYKVSDPATS
                     PVHRSIQASNANYIRYVCYGYLTSGRNIPVNGIQSAVGAFINMLVSRTKVSNSLSFLSI
                     CEKVQNDFIDSLPYQHCSLAQFQHDLGLSNQALFNTAVSVQNQGATEEPRAKDSDVEFI
                     HLDGGDPSEFAITVNIDTTRNDEGVRLAYWTDSVSDTEAKKVSSYLVKILSQILADPNQ
                     TIAELDAAITVRPRKASTPKAFTPSIRSPISSPRDEVPDPVSTAPIIPKIEYPQSPTPV
                     ANNAPDWGNLIRSIVSEMVPQIVNQVLEKNKLPPMTAQSTDSIDKEDSFFQLGGDSIIA
                     MRLVGAAREEDVFKNPTFADMARVVRVAGEVIDEVMSRAGGESLKDATGNSTKPKIQIP
                     ERTVTAWRDFQSMVSEQAADDKATEDGSTPPAHSERQLQERDEQMFKKWSGFSQNARPQ
                     MPRRNSTKDNLPQTIHEESTPKSVSLLGDPNVDSVISKVQVFKGGISDVLPVTDFQALA
                     ITGTLLESRWMLNHFYLEGEGPLDIRKLKQACFRIVQAFDILRTVFVPYGDRFLQVVLR
                     KLQPDFVYQETDQSLDEFTAELRQKDREHGPRLGEAFVQFVVAKQKSNGHYRVVMRLSH
                     AQYDGFCFGKILESLQSGYNGLPISSTPSFGNYVRETARTIAGAHDHWREVLRGSKMTE
                     IVHRYGPNYQRSAGRTITLKQILTVPSLSYVNITTATVMKAAWAVTLARIAGKSDVVFG
                     HVISGRNSGVPNVEKIIGPCLNMVPVRVVYRPEWTVLDLLGYIQEQQINNMPYESLGFR
                     EITRNCTDWPDWTNFSSVIQHNQNIPDEDASLLLGGIKFKLGAVASQEDFADVSILSTT
                     KSDNEVEVTLTYAPNSTLSANFTQNIFDLLCANVITFSEDPYTLLPALSEADSQSSTTI
                     TSETTRKKSAEKQPLTLPTDTGLSKTELSNLAAKLRNAWEQNLRDETNNAPPELDLASD
                     FFQLGGDIMGLAQIASTFDHEDGWKVRVEDLLDKPVFVDQVRLLADERKKQIERDEMSP
                     WGEKGKVNGKNGAGEKENLERRESGLGAFARKMGLGLKRKETGKGLKEGSPTKK"
     CDS_motif       complement(20322..20345)
                     /aSTool="nrps_pks_domains"
                     /database="abmotifs"
                     /detection="hmmscan"
                     /domain_id="nrpspksmotif_input.path1.gene501_0060"
                     /evalue="2.70E+01"
                     /label="PCP_mE"
                     /locus_tag="input.path1.gene501"
                     /protein_end="6955"
                     /protein_start="6947"
                     /score="-0.4"
                     /tool="antismash"
                     /translation="DFFQLGGD"
     PFAM_domain     complement(20613..21794)
                     /aSDomain="Condensation"
                     /aSTool="clusterhmmer"
                     /database="32.0"
                     /db_xref="PF00668.20"
                     /description="Condensation domain"
                     /detection="hmmscan"
                     /domain_id="clusterhmmer_input.path1.gene501_0044"
                     /evalue="1.00E-29"
                     /label="input.path1.gene501"
                     /locus_tag="input.path1.gene501"
                     /protein_end="6858"
                     /protein_start="6464"
                     /score="103.6"
                     /tool="antismash"
                     /translation="DVLPVTDFQALAITGTLLESRWMLNHFYLEGEGPLDIRKLKQACF
                     RIVQAFDILRTVFVPYGDRFLQVVLRKLQPDFVYQETDQSLDEFTAELRQKDREHGPRL
                     GEAFVQFVVAKQKSNGHYRVVMRLSHAQYDGFCFGKILESLQSGYNGLPISSTPSFGNY
                     VRETARTIAGAHDHWREVLRGSKMTEIVHRYGPNYQRSAGRTITLKQILTVPSLSYVNI
                     TTATVMKAAWAVTLARIAGKSDVVFGHVISGRNSGVPNVEKIIGPCLNMVPVRVVYRPE
                     WTVLDLLGYIQEQQINNMPYESLGFREITRNCTDWPDWTNFSSVIQHNQNIPDEDASLL
                     LGGIKFKLGAVASQEDFADVSILSTTKSDNEVEVTLTYAPNSTLSANFTQNIFD"
     aSDomain        complement(20967..21794)
                     /aSDomain="Condensation"
                     /aSTool="nrps_pks_domains"
                     /database="nrpspksdomains.hmm"
                     /detection="hmmscan"
                     /domain_id="nrpspksdomains_input.path1.gene501_Condensation
                     _DCL.5"
                     /domain_subtype="Condensation_DCL"
                     /evalue="2.60E-36"
                     /label="input.path1.gene501_Condensation_DCL.5"
                     /locus_tag="input.path1.gene501"
                     /protein_end="6740"
                     /protein_start="6464"
                     /score="117.0"
                     /tool="antismash"
                     /translation="DVLPVTDFQALAITGTLLESRWMLNHFYLEGEGPLDIRKLKQACF
                     RIVQAFDILRTVFVPYGDRFLQVVLRKLQPDFVYQETDQSLDEFTAELRQKDREHGPRL
                     GEAFVQFVVAKQKSNGHYRVVMRLSHAQYDGFCFGKILESLQSGYNGLPISSTPSFGNY
                     VRETARTIAGAHDHWREVLRGSKMTEIVHRYGPNYQRSAGRTITLKQILTVPSLSYVNI
                     TTATVMKAAWAVTLARIAGKSDVVFGHVISGRNSGVPNVEKIIGPCLNMVPVRV"
     aSModule        20967..21794
                     /domains="nrpspksdomains_input.path1.gene501_Condensation_D
                     CL.5"
                     /incomplete
                     /locus_tags="input.path1.gene501"
                     /tool="antismash"
                     /type="nrps"
     CDS_motif       complement(20970..21065)
                     /aSTool="nrps_pks_domains"
                     /database="abmotifs"
                     /detection="hmmscan"
                     /domain_id="nrpspksmotif_input.path1.gene501_0059"
                     /evalue="7.30E-13"
                     /label="C5_DCL_263-294"
                     /locus_tag="input.path1.gene501"
                     /protein_end="6739"
                     /protein_start="6707"
                     /score="40.9"
                     /tool="antismash"
                     /translation="DVVFGHVISGRNSGVPNVEKIIGPCLNMVPVR"
     CDS_motif       complement(21354..21398)
                     /aSTool="nrps_pks_domains"
                     /database="abmotifs"
                     /detection="hmmscan"
                     /domain_id="nrpspksmotif_input.path1.gene501_0058"
                     /evalue="4.20E+01"
                     /label="C3_DCL_135-156"
                     /locus_tag="input.path1.gene501"
                     /protein_end="6611"
                     /protein_start="6596"
                     /score="-2.8"
                     /tool="antismash"
                     /translation="YDGFCFGKILESLQS"
     CDS_motif       complement(21618..21701)
                     /aSTool="nrps_pks_domains"
                     /database="abmotifs"
                     /detection="hmmscan"
                     /domain_id="nrpspksmotif_input.path1.gene501_0057"
                     /evalue="3.50E-04"
                     /label="C2_LCL_024-062"
                     /locus_tag="input.path1.gene501"
                     /protein_end="6523"
                     /protein_start="6495"
                     /score="13.0"
                     /tool="antismash"
                     /translation="EGPLDIRKLKQACFRIVQAFDILRTVFV"
     aSDomain        complement(join(22212..22220,22268..22305,22327..22411))
                     /aSDomain="PCP"
                     /aSTool="nrps_pks_domains"
                     /database="nrpspksdomains.hmm"
                     /detection="hmmscan"
                     /domain_id="nrpspksdomains_input.path1.gene501_PCP.5"
                     /evalue="2.10E-09"
                     /label="input.path1.gene501_PCP.5"
                     /locus_tag="input.path1.gene501"
                     /protein_end="6325"
                     /protein_start="6281"
                     /score="29.2"
                     /tool="antismash"
                     /translation="SIDKEDSFFQLGGDSIIAMRLVGAAREEDVFKNPTFADMARVVR"
     aSModule        22212..28830
                     /complete
                     /domains="nrpspksdomains_input.path1.gene501_Condensation_D
                     CL.4"
                     /domains="nrpspksdomains_input.path1.gene501_AMP-binding.5"
                     /domains="nrpspksdomains_input.path1.gene501_PCP.5"
                     /locus_tags="input.path1.gene501"
                     /monomer_pairings="X -> X"
                     /tool="antismash"
                     /type="nrps"
     CDS_motif       complement(22364..22393)
                     /aSTool="nrps_pks_domains"
                     /database="abmotifs"
                     /detection="hmmscan"
                     /domain_id="nrpspksmotif_input.path1.gene501_0056"
                     /evalue="4.80E-01"
                     /label="PCP_mE"
                     /locus_tag="input.path1.gene501"
                     /protein_end="6297"
                     /protein_start="6287"
                     /score="4.2"
                     /tool="antismash"
                     /translation="SFFQLGGDSI"
     PFAM_domain     complement(22955..23449)
                     /aSDomain="Condensation"
                     /aSTool="clusterhmmer"
                     /database="32.0"
                     /db_xref="PF00668.20"
                     /description="Condensation domain"
                     /detection="hmmscan"
                     /domain_id="clusterhmmer_input.path1.gene501_0043"
                     /evalue="9.60E-19"
                     /label="input.path1.gene501"
                     /locus_tag="input.path1.gene501"
                     /protein_end="6187"
                     /protein_start="6022"
                     /score="67.4"
                     /tool="antismash"
                     /translation="YGYLTSGRNIPVNGIQSAVGAFINMLVSRTKVSNSLSFLSICEKV
                     QNDFIDSLPYQHCSLAQFQHDLGLSNQALFNTAVSVQNQGATEEPRAKDSDVEFIHLDG
                     GDPSEFAITVNIDTTRNDEGVRLAYWTDSVSDTEAKKVSSYLVKILSQILADPNQTIAE
                     LD"
     CDS_motif       complement(23201..23314)
                     /aSTool="nrps_pks_domains"
                     /database="abmotifs"
                     /detection="hmmscan"
                     /domain_id="nrpspksmotif_input.path1.gene501_0055"
                     /evalue="1.90E-06"
                     /label="C67_DCL_14fromHMM"
                     /locus_tag="input.path1.gene501"
                     /protein_end="6105"
                     /protein_start="6067"
                     /score="20.2"
                     /tool="antismash"
                     /translation="QNDFIDSLPYQHCSLAQFQHDLGLSNQALFNTAVSVQN"
     CDS_motif       complement(23363..23455)
                     /aSTool="nrps_pks_domains"
                     /database="abmotifs"
                     /detection="hmmscan"
                     /domain_id="nrpspksmotif_input.path1.gene501_0054"
                     /evalue="1.20E-08"
                     /label="C5_DCL_263-294"
                     /locus_tag="input.path1.gene501"
                     /protein_end="6051"
                     /protein_start="6020"
                     /score="27.4"
                     /tool="antismash"
                     /translation="VCYGYLTSGRNIPVNGIQSAVGAFINMLVSR"
     PFAM_domain     complement(join(23701..23717,23800..24223))
                     /aSDomain="Condensation"
                     /aSTool="clusterhmmer"
                     /database="32.0"
                     /db_xref="PF00668.20"
                     /description="Condensation domain"
                     /detection="hmmscan"
                     /domain_id="clusterhmmer_input.path1.gene501_0042"
                     /evalue="1.00E-07"
                     /label="input.path1.gene501"
                     /locus_tag="input.path1.gene501"
                     /protein_end="5979"
                     /protein_start="5832"
                     /score="31.0"
                     /tool="antismash"
                     /translation="VEDMYPCAAVQEGMILSQIKDPRAYWSYTTFELKAKHGRVDVQRL
                     LQAWKKVVHRHPALRTVFVDSVCKGGVFDQIVVRTVDAGAVLLSCRDDELTAKLNSIRY
                     QDLNGKKKPHLPHQLAVIQTSSGRVVAKMEINHAVVDVITSNT"
     CDS_motif       complement(24032..24115)
                     /aSTool="nrps_pks_domains"
                     /database="abmotifs"
                     /detection="hmmscan"
                     /domain_id="nrpspksmotif_input.path1.gene501_0053"
                     /evalue="7.90E-10"
                     /label="C2_DCL_024-062"
                     /locus_tag="input.path1.gene501"
                     /protein_end="5896"
                     /protein_start="5868"
                     /score="31.0"
                     /tool="antismash"
                     /translation="HGRVDVQRLLQAWKKVVHRHPALRTVFV"
     CDS_motif       complement(24179..24211)
                     /aSTool="nrps_pks_domains"
                     /database="abmotifs"
                     /detection="hmmscan"
                     /domain_id="nrpspksmotif_input.path1.gene501_0052"
                     /evalue="7.80E+00"
                     /label="C1_dual_004-017"
                     /locus_tag="input.path1.gene501"
                     /protein_end="5847"
                     /protein_start="5836"
                     /score="0.5"
                     /tool="antismash"
                     /translation="YPCAAVQEGMI"
     CDS_motif       complement(26266..26331)
                     /aSTool="nrps_pks_domains"
                     /database="abmotifs"
                     /detection="hmmscan"
                     /domain_id="nrpspksmotif_input.path1.gene501_0051"
                     /evalue="3.20E-09"
                     /label="NRPS-A_a8"
                     /locus_tag="input.path1.gene501"
                     /protein_end="5576"
                     /protein_start="5554"
                     /score="29.0"
                     /tool="antismash"
                     /translation="YLGRKDNQIKLAGQRMELGEIE"
     PFAM_domain     complement(join(26299..26873,27030..27036))
                     /aSDomain="AMP-binding"
                     /aSTool="clusterhmmer"
                     /database="32.0"
                     /db_xref="PF00501.28"
                     /db_xref="GO:0003824"
                     /description="AMP-binding enzyme"
                     /detection="hmmscan"
                     /domain_id="clusterhmmer_input.path1.gene501_0041"
                     /evalue="5.70E-33"
                     /gene_ontologies="GO:0003824: catalytic activity"
                     /label="input.path1.gene501"
                     /locus_tag="input.path1.gene501"
                     /protein_end="5565"
                     /protein_start="5371"
                     /score="114.1"
                     /tool="antismash"
                     /translation="AMLCVPSEETRLTDITSAINDLKATWTCLTPSVANVIESPEAVPT
                     LQTFASAADPLTPETIKKWSTGLQLLNAYGPTEASVIALSNEVGSSPSESTCIGRALQS
                     GRAWITIPEDPHQLAAVGAVGELCLEGPFLARNYYKNPEKTAEVFIAAPKFMKEFSGGQ
                     SSRIYRTGDLVKYDSTGRVHYLGRKDNQIKL"
     aSDomain        complement(join(26299..26873,27030..27540))
                     /aSDomain="AMP-binding"
                     /aSTool="nrps_pks_domains"
                     /database="nrpspksdomains.hmm"
                     /detection="hmmscan"
                     /domain_id="nrpspksdomains_input.path1.gene501_AMP-binding.
                     5"
                     /evalue="2.50E-38"
                     /label="input.path1.gene501_AMP-binding.5"
                     /locus_tag="input.path1.gene501"
                     /protein_end="5565"
                     /protein_start="5203"
                     /score="123.4"
                     /specificity="consensus: X"
                     /tool="antismash"
                     /translation="FFTQASSTPDKEAVAAWDGSLTYHELRDLASKLAQELIRLGMGPE
                     KLVPICVDKSRWAIVTMVAVLISGAGYVPLSPEHPISRHRQIIQDCNATVVLCSPQYES
                     RFSDLVGRIFKISEAFVRELPALDGQTKLRATSENVAYVLYTSGSTGVPKGVTIEHRAI
                     VSSSAAMLCVPSEETRLTDITSAINDLKATWTCLTPSVANVIESPEAVPTLQTFASAAD
                     PLTPETIKKWSTGLQLLNAYGPTEASVIALSNEVGSSPSESTCIGRALQSGRAWITIPE
                     DPHQLAAVGAVGELCLEGPFLARNYYKNPEKTAEVFIAAPKFMKEFSGGQSSRIYRTGD
                     LVKYDSTGRVHYLGRKDNQIKL"
     CDS_motif       complement(26434..26520)
                     /aSTool="nrps_pks_domains"
                     /database="abmotifs"
                     /detection="hmmscan"
                     /domain_id="nrpspksmotif_input.path1.gene501_0050"
                     /evalue="4.00E-12"
                     /label="NRPS-A_a6"
                     /locus_tag="input.path1.gene501"
                     /protein_end="5520"
                     /protein_start="5491"
                     /score="38.3"
                     /tool="antismash"
                     /translation="VGAVGELCLEGPFLARNYYKNPEKTAEVF"
     CDS_motif       complement(26635..26661)
                     /aSTool="nrps_pks_domains"
                     /database="abmotifs"
                     /detection="hmmscan"
                     /domain_id="nrpspksmotif_input.path1.gene501_0049"
                     /evalue="8.90E-01"
                     /label="NRPS-A_a5"
                     /locus_tag="input.path1.gene501"
                     /protein_end="5453"
                     /protein_start="5444"
                     /score="3.3"
                     /tool="antismash"
                     /translation="YGPTEASVI"
     PFAM_domain     complement(27031..27540)
                     /aSDomain="AMP-binding"
                     /aSTool="clusterhmmer"
                     /database="32.0"
                     /db_xref="PF00501.28"
                     /db_xref="GO:0003824"
                     /description="AMP-binding enzyme"
                     /detection="hmmscan"
                     /domain_id="clusterhmmer_input.path1.gene501_0040"
                     /evalue="3.00E-30"
                     /gene_ontologies="GO:0003824: catalytic activity"
                     /label="input.path1.gene501"
                     /locus_tag="input.path1.gene501"
                     /protein_end="5373"
                     /protein_start="5203"
                     /score="105.2"
                     /tool="antismash"
                     /translation="FFTQASSTPDKEAVAAWDGSLTYHELRDLASKLAQELIRLGMGPE
                     KLVPICVDKSRWAIVTMVAVLISGAGYVPLSPEHPISRHRQIIQDCNATVVLCSPQYES
                     RFSDLVGRIFKISEAFVRELPALDGQTKLRATSENVAYVLYTSGSTGVPKGVTIEHRAI
                     VSSSAAM"
     CDS_motif       complement(27061..27120)
                     /aSTool="nrps_pks_domains"
                     /database="abmotifs"
                     /detection="hmmscan"
                     /domain_id="nrpspksmotif_input.path1.gene501_0048"
                     /evalue="2.90E-09"
                     /label="NRPS-A_a3"
                     /locus_tag="input.path1.gene501"
                     /protein_end="5363"
                     /protein_start="5343"
                     /score="28.9"
                     /tool="antismash"
                     /translation="AYVLYTSGSTGVPKGVTIEH"
     CDS_motif       complement(27316..27351)
                     /aSTool="nrps_pks_domains"
                     /database="abmotifs"
                     /detection="hmmscan"
                     /domain_id="nrpspksmotif_input.path1.gene501_0047"
                     /evalue="2.10E-01"
                     /label="NRPS-A_a2"
                     /locus_tag="input.path1.gene501"
                     /protein_end="5278"
                     /protein_start="5266"
                     /score="5.7"
                     /tool="antismash"
                     /translation="AVLISGAGYVPL"
     PFAM_domain     complement(27655..28830)
                     /aSDomain="Condensation"
                     /aSTool="clusterhmmer"
                     /database="32.0"
                     /db_xref="PF00668.20"
                     /description="Condensation domain"
                     /detection="hmmscan"
                     /domain_id="clusterhmmer_input.path1.gene501_0039"
                     /evalue="3.30E-42"
                     /label="input.path1.gene501"
                     /locus_tag="input.path1.gene501"
                     /protein_end="5165"
                     /protein_start="4773"
                     /score="144.7"
                     /tool="antismash"
                     /translation="QDAYPISPLQEAFVALSIKQPGAYVAQHVLILARTVDMKKFKAAW
                     ERAVQDLDLLRTRIAQLQSGEFLQTVLAEDPIVWNEVKTLEEAEMEAAGVPGHIGGKLA
                     TYTIVKTSTSAKYFVWTIHHAIYDGWSIAFMLQRVQDIYQNGSSTIPKVPYTRFIQYLL
                     NNNRDVSTAYWKNNLGGSSHYQFPQQQHTNTDDVPNGQTLQHTAKLGQLKYSDITLPTV
                     IRAAWAILLSSYSGSNDVVFGETLTGRDIPVAGITEICGPTLTTVPMRVQVNQETSVLE
                     MFRNVAQMALDRIPHQHLGLSEIKRIDEDTAAACQFQNLLIIQLGSEKPVESIWSHHNN
                     GVQGQYFTYPLVIECEVNQTEIQINAYHDANIISSWEVQRILYQFDSILGQL"
     aSDomain        complement(28012..28830)
                     /aSDomain="Condensation"
                     /aSTool="nrps_pks_domains"
                     /database="nrpspksdomains.hmm"
                     /detection="hmmscan"
                     /domain_id="nrpspksdomains_input.path1.gene501_Condensation
                     _DCL.4"
                     /domain_subtype="Condensation_DCL"
                     /evalue="2.30E-49"
                     /label="input.path1.gene501_Condensation_DCL.4"
                     /locus_tag="input.path1.gene501"
                     /protein_end="5046"
                     /protein_start="4773"
                     /score="159.8"
                     /tool="antismash"
                     /translation="QDAYPISPLQEAFVALSIKQPGAYVAQHVLILARTVDMKKFKAAW
                     ERAVQDLDLLRTRIAQLQSGEFLQTVLAEDPIVWNEVKTLEEAEMEAAGVPGHIGGKLA
                     TYTIVKTSTSAKYFVWTIHHAIYDGWSIAFMLQRVQDIYQNGSSTIPKVPYTRFIQYLL
                     NNNRDVSTAYWKNNLGGSSHYQFPQQQHTNTDDVPNGQTLQHTAKLGQLKYSDITLPTV
                     IRAAWAILLSSYSGSNDVVFGETLTGRDIPVAGITEICGPTLTTVPMRVQV"
     CDS_motif       complement(28021..28116)
                     /aSTool="nrps_pks_domains"
                     /database="abmotifs"
                     /detection="hmmscan"
                     /domain_id="nrpspksmotif_input.path1.gene501_0046"
                     /evalue="8.60E-09"
                     /label="C5_DCL_263-294"
                     /locus_tag="input.path1.gene501"
                     /protein_end="5043"
                     /protein_start="5011"
                     /score="27.9"
                     /tool="antismash"
                     /translation="DVVFGETLTGRDIPVAGITEICGPTLTTVPMR"
     CDS_motif       complement(28402..28467)
                     /aSTool="nrps_pks_domains"
                     /database="abmotifs"
                     /detection="hmmscan"
                     /domain_id="nrpspksmotif_input.path1.gene501_0045"
                     /evalue="4.10E-06"
                     /label="C3_DCL_135-156"
                     /locus_tag="input.path1.gene501"
                     /protein_end="4916"
                     /protein_start="4894"
                     /score="19.4"
                     /tool="antismash"
                     /translation="IHHAIYDGWSIAFMLQRVQDIY"
     CDS_motif       complement(28654..28767)
                     /aSTool="nrps_pks_domains"
                     /database="abmotifs"
                     /detection="hmmscan"
                     /domain_id="nrpspksmotif_input.path1.gene501_0044"
                     /evalue="9.20E-04"
                     /label="C2_DCL_024-062"
                     /locus_tag="input.path1.gene501"
                     /protein_end="4832"
                     /protein_start="4794"
                     /score="11.5"
                     /tool="antismash"
                     /translation="GAYVAQHVLILARTVDMKKFKAAWERAVQDLDLLRTRI"
     CDS_motif       complement(28795..28821)
                     /aSTool="nrps_pks_domains"
                     /database="abmotifs"
                     /detection="hmmscan"
                     /domain_id="nrpspksmotif_input.path1.gene501_0043"
                     /evalue="1.40E+01"
                     /label="C1_dual_004-017"
                     /locus_tag="input.path1.gene501"
                     /protein_end="4785"
                     /protein_start="4776"
                     /score="-0.3"
                     /tool="antismash"
                     /translation="YPISPLQEA"
     aSDomain        complement(join(28960..29082,29129..29206))
                     /aSDomain="PCP"
                     /aSTool="nrps_pks_domains"
                     /database="nrpspksdomains.hmm"
                     /detection="hmmscan"
                     /domain_id="nrpspksdomains_input.path1.gene501_PCP.4"
                     /evalue="3.90E-15"
                     /label="input.path1.gene501_PCP.4"
                     /locus_tag="input.path1.gene501"
                     /protein_end="4730"
                     /protein_start="4663"
                     /score="47.6"
                     /tool="antismash"
                     /translation="EKRLQKLVSSVLNLPISSVGADDSFIRLGGDSVAAMRLVAAAQAE
                     HINISVIDVFKQPKISDLAARC"
     aSModule        28960..32309
                     /complete
                     /domains="nrpspksdomains_input.path1.gene501_Condensation_D
                     CL.3"
                     /domains="nrpspksdomains_input.path1.gene501_AMP-binding.4"
                     /domains="nrpspksdomains_input.path1.gene501_PCP.4"
                     /locus_tags="input.path1.gene501"
                     /monomer_pairings="X -> X"
                     /tool="antismash"
                     /type="nrps"
     PFAM_domain     complement(join(28963..29082,29129..29200))
                     /aSDomain="PP-binding"
                     /aSTool="clusterhmmer"
                     /database="32.0"
                     /db_xref="PF00550.25"
                     /description="Phosphopantetheine attachment site"
                     /detection="hmmscan"
                     /domain_id="clusterhmmer_input.path1.gene501_0038"
                     /evalue="6.30E-10"
                     /label="input.path1.gene501"
                     /locus_tag="input.path1.gene501"
                     /protein_end="4729"
                     /protein_start="4665"
                     /score="39.3"
                     /tool="antismash"
                     /translation="RLQKLVSSVLNLPISSVGADDSFIRLGGDSVAAMRLVAAAQAEHI
                     NISVIDVFKQPKISDLAAR"
     CDS_motif       complement(join(29062..29082,29129..29137))
                     /aSTool="nrps_pks_domains"
                     /database="abmotifs"
                     /detection="hmmscan"
                     /domain_id="nrpspksmotif_input.path1.gene501_0042"
                     /evalue="6.50E+00"
                     /label="PCP_mE"
                     /locus_tag="input.path1.gene501"
                     /protein_end="4696"
                     /protein_start="4686"
                     /score="1.2"
                     /tool="antismash"
                     /translation="SFIRLGGDSV"
     CDS_motif       complement(29630..29695)
                     /aSTool="nrps_pks_domains"
                     /database="abmotifs"
                     /detection="hmmscan"
                     /domain_id="nrpspksmotif_input.path1.gene501_0041"
                     /evalue="6.20E-10"
                     /label="NRPS-A_a8"
                     /locus_tag="input.path1.gene501"
                     /protein_end="4522"
                     /protein_start="4500"
                     /score="31.2"
                     /tool="antismash"
                     /translation="YIGRKDTQIKLNGRRIELAEIE"
     PFAM_domain     complement(join(29663..30033,30082..30150,30457))
                     /aSDomain="AMP-binding"
                     /aSTool="clusterhmmer"
                     /database="32.0"
                     /db_xref="PF00501.28"
                     /db_xref="GO:0003824"
                     /description="AMP-binding enzyme"
                     /detection="hmmscan"
                     /domain_id="clusterhmmer_input.path1.gene501_0037"
                     /evalue="9.20E-26"
                     /gene_ontologies="GO:0003824: catalytic activity"
                     /label="input.path1.gene501"
                     /locus_tag="input.path1.gene501"
                     /protein_end="4511"
                     /protein_start="4364"
                     /score="90.4"
                     /tool="antismash"
                     /translation="VAGGEAVPAAEAEKWQNNLQFVIAYGPTETAVVASTVHKTADIDG
                     RNIGHASGCRLWVVHPRNHDKLMPIGAVGELVIEGYSVARGYLNEEVKTAKAFITNPAW
                     VSQITSDHQNFTTTRMYKSGDLVRYNPDGTISYIGRKDTQIKL"
     aSDomain        complement(join(29663..30033,30082..30150,30457..30693,
                     30752..30884,30906..30914))
                     /aSDomain="AMP-binding"
                     /aSTool="nrps_pks_domains"
                     /database="nrpspksdomains.hmm"
                     /detection="hmmscan"
                     /domain_id="nrpspksdomains_input.path1.gene501_AMP-binding.
                     4"
                     /evalue="1.40E-30"
                     /label="input.path1.gene501_AMP-binding.4"
                     /locus_tag="input.path1.gene501"
                     /protein_end="4511"
                     /protein_start="4238"
                     /score="97.9"
                     /specificity="consensus: X"
                     /tool="antismash"
                     /translation="SAEFDEATSRLGLHLQTLGVGPDVFVPILFEKSPWAPVAMIAIMK
                     AGGAPRSQTPPTRLRELINDVGAKVALCSRLHHPIASEVIGNAVIVDRLSLNKLPLPKE
                     MRLKSEVTPDHPAYCLFTSGTTVAGGEAVPAAEAEKWQNNLQFVIAYGPTETAVVASTV
                     HKTADIDGRNIGHASGCRLWVVHPRNHDKLMPIGAVGELVIEGYSVARGYLNEEVKTAK
                     AFITNPAWVSQITSDHQNFTTTRMYKSGDLVRYNPDGTISYIGRKDTQIKL"
     CDS_motif       complement(29810..29899)
                     /aSTool="nrps_pks_domains"
                     /database="abmotifs"
                     /detection="hmmscan"
                     /domain_id="nrpspksmotif_input.path1.gene501_0040"
                     /evalue="3.10E-12"
                     /label="NRPS-A_a6"
                     /locus_tag="input.path1.gene501"
                     /protein_end="4462"
                     /protein_start="4432"
                     /score="38.7"
                     /tool="antismash"
                     /translation="PIGAVGELVIEGYSVARGYLNEEVKTAKAF"
     CDS_motif       complement(30005..30031)
                     /aSTool="nrps_pks_domains"
                     /database="abmotifs"
                     /detection="hmmscan"
                     /domain_id="nrpspksmotif_input.path1.gene501_0039"
                     /evalue="4.40E-01"
                     /label="NRPS-A_a5"
                     /locus_tag="input.path1.gene501"
                     /protein_end="4397"
                     /protein_start="4388"
                     /score="4.1"
                     /tool="antismash"
                     /translation="YGPTETAVV"
     PFAM_domain     complement(join(30458..30693,30752..30884,30906..30911))
                     /aSDomain="AMP-binding"
                     /aSTool="clusterhmmer"
                     /database="32.0"
                     /db_xref="PF00501.28"
                     /db_xref="GO:0003824"
                     /description="AMP-binding enzyme"
                     /detection="hmmscan"
                     /domain_id="clusterhmmer_input.path1.gene501_0036"
                     /evalue="3.50E-13"
                     /gene_ontologies="GO:0003824: catalytic activity"
                     /label="input.path1.gene501"
                     /locus_tag="input.path1.gene501"
                     /protein_end="4364"
                     /protein_start="4239"
                     /score="48.9"
                     /tool="antismash"
                     /translation="AEFDEATSRLGLHLQTLGVGPDVFVPILFEKSPWAPVAMIAIMKA
                     GGAPRSQTPPTRLRELINDVGAKVALCSRLHHPIASEVIGNAVIVDRLSLNKLPLPKEM
                     RLKSEVTPDHPAYCLFTSGTT"
     CDS_motif       complement(join(30689..30693,30752..30770))
                     /aSTool="nrps_pks_domains"
                     /database="abmotifs"
                     /detection="hmmscan"
                     /domain_id="nrpspksmotif_input.path1.gene501_0038"
                     /evalue="3.70E+00"
                     /label="NRPS-A_a2"
                     /locus_tag="input.path1.gene501"
                     /protein_end="4287"
                     /protein_start="4279"
                     /score="1.9"
                     /tool="antismash"
                     /translation="AIMKAGGA"
     PFAM_domain     complement(31065..32309)
                     /aSDomain="Condensation"
                     /aSTool="clusterhmmer"
                     /database="32.0"
                     /db_xref="PF00668.20"
                     /description="Condensation domain"
                     /detection="hmmscan"
                     /domain_id="clusterhmmer_input.path1.gene501_0035"
                     /evalue="5.60E-52"
                     /label="input.path1.gene501"
                     /locus_tag="input.path1.gene501"
                     /protein_end="4188"
                     /protein_start="3773"
                     /score="176.9"
                     /tool="antismash"
                     /translation="EDIYPASPMQQGMLLSQLKHPELYSYHCIMEVRSTSHGQSINPRK
                     LAEAWQVVVQRHPILRTVFIDSLSKTGIMDQIVFKDRSSRIAWIADSETDNPALLLRKQ
                     PLIDFREFNSPHRLTICKTKKGEIWVKLEMSHAICDGTSIPIILNDLARAYDHKLSRSD
                     VGPLYSNFVAHTLTSNREADVNFWKAYLAGIEPCFFPVLHDGTPGPHELGSYELLVHDV
                     PAMQAFCKRFGVTLSSLLQLSWALVLHTFVGQSDVSFGVVASGRDAPVQGIDEAVGCFV
                     NMLICRLELSDESTIHQLLESLQAHSVNALSHQGCSLADVQHELQLPSLFNTVFTYQRR
                     QMSRDPTKTALSYENVEAADPGEFQVTLNVDVTEQEATIDFSFWKDKVHPSQARNMVDA
                     FDKILSSIIMTGDRDV"
     CDS_motif       complement(31299..31400)
                     /aSTool="nrps_pks_domains"
                     /database="abmotifs"
                     /detection="hmmscan"
                     /domain_id="nrpspksmotif_input.path1.gene501_0037"
                     /evalue="4.90E-03"
                     /label="C67_DCL_14fromHMM"
                     /locus_tag="input.path1.gene501"
                     /protein_end="4110"
                     /protein_start="4076"
                     /score="9.2"
                     /tool="antismash"
                     /translation="QAHSVNALSHQGCSLADVQHELQLPSLFNTVFTY"
     aSDomain        complement(31440..32309)
                     /aSDomain="Condensation"
                     /aSTool="nrps_pks_domains"
                     /database="nrpspksdomains.hmm"
                     /detection="hmmscan"
                     /domain_id="nrpspksdomains_input.path1.gene501_Condensation
                     _DCL.3"
                     /domain_subtype="Condensation_DCL"
                     /evalue="1.00E-46"
                     /label="input.path1.gene501_Condensation_DCL.3"
                     /locus_tag="input.path1.gene501"
                     /protein_end="4063"
                     /protein_start="3773"
                     /score="151.1"
                     /tool="antismash"
                     /translation="EDIYPASPMQQGMLLSQLKHPELYSYHCIMEVRSTSHGQSINPRK
                     LAEAWQVVVQRHPILRTVFIDSLSKTGIMDQIVFKDRSSRIAWIADSETDNPALLLRKQ
                     PLIDFREFNSPHRLTICKTKKGEIWVKLEMSHAICDGTSIPIILNDLARAYDHKLSRSD
                     VGPLYSNFVAHTLTSNREADVNFWKAYLAGIEPCFFPVLHDGTPGPHELGSYELLVHDV
                     PAMQAFCKRFGVTLSSLLQLSWALVLHTFVGQSDVSFGVVASGRDAPVQGIDEAVGCFV
                     NMLICRLEL"
     CDS_motif       complement(31452..31544)
                     /aSTool="nrps_pks_domains"
                     /database="abmotifs"
                     /detection="hmmscan"
                     /domain_id="nrpspksmotif_input.path1.gene501_0036"
                     /evalue="3.00E-10"
                     /label="C5_DCL_263-294"
                     /locus_tag="input.path1.gene501"
                     /protein_end="4059"
                     /protein_start="4028"
                     /score="32.5"
                     /tool="antismash"
                     /translation="DVSFGVVASGRDAPVQGIDEAVGCFVNMLIC"
     CDS_motif       complement(31845..31904)
                     /aSTool="nrps_pks_domains"
                     /database="abmotifs"
                     /detection="hmmscan"
                     /domain_id="nrpspksmotif_input.path1.gene501_0035"
                     /evalue="6.40E-05"
                     /label="C3_LCL_132-143"
                     /locus_tag="input.path1.gene501"
                     /protein_end="3928"
                     /protein_start="3908"
                     /score="15.6"
                     /tool="antismash"
                     /translation="HAICDGTSIPIILNDLARAY"
     CDS_motif       complement(32115..32192)
                     /aSTool="nrps_pks_domains"
                     /database="abmotifs"
                     /detection="hmmscan"
                     /domain_id="nrpspksmotif_input.path1.gene501_0034"
                     /evalue="1.20E-09"
                     /label="C2_DCL_024-062"
                     /locus_tag="input.path1.gene501"
                     /protein_end="3838"
                     /protein_start="3812"
                     /score="30.4"
                     /tool="antismash"
                     /translation="SINPRKLAEAWQVVVQRHPILRTVFI"
     CDS_motif       complement(32268..32300)
                     /aSTool="nrps_pks_domains"
                     /database="abmotifs"
                     /detection="hmmscan"
                     /domain_id="nrpspksmotif_input.path1.gene501_0033"
                     /evalue="1.30E-01"
                     /label="C1_dual_004-017"
                     /locus_tag="input.path1.gene501"
                     /protein_end="3787"
                     /protein_start="3776"
                     /score="5.8"
                     /tool="antismash"
                     /translation="YPASPMQQGML"
     PFAM_domain     complement(32397..33686)
                     /aSDomain="Condensation"
                     /aSTool="clusterhmmer"
                     /database="32.0"
                     /db_xref="PF00668.20"
                     /description="Condensation domain"
                     /detection="hmmscan"
                     /domain_id="clusterhmmer_input.path1.gene501_0034"
                     /evalue="9.40E-32"
                     /label="input.path1.gene501"
                     /locus_tag="input.path1.gene501"
                     /protein_end="3744"
                     /protein_start="3314"
                     /score="110.3"
                     /tool="antismash"
                     /translation="LAPIQKLFFDTVGTAYSHFNQSTVFKFSRAFELDEIKKALHAIVD
                     IHPMLRARYFQTESGLWKQTVAKAPHPFRLRHHQIQSASEEFIQPIVDESQATLDIIKG
                     PVFSADLFDVDDNFSQVIGLVAHHLVIDVVSWGVILEDLENLLGGVTPPPQSLPFHSWT
                     NQQAAQARQESAANVMPLSNIPPADFEYWDMEASENINGDVISEDFELSPKDSMLLLGA
                     HDALATEPVDVFIAAILESFRKVFPDRNTPTIHNEGHGREPFESQDLSRTVGWCTTMTP
                     IHLPVSPEDQTDIVSTIRWVSSVREKTPGKGRPYFAYRMLTGSGSDVFASHWPAEISFN
                     YLGRMQNMDRKNALLQRMPNITTKDISDITPRLALFEVTALVKQGTIKLSFDFNRNTSR
                     QLEIKSWIAECKQTLVDAVDQLLQLRSEPSL"
     CDS_motif       complement(32655..32684)
                     /aSTool="nrps_pks_domains"
                     /database="abmotifs"
                     /detection="hmmscan"
                     /domain_id="nrpspksmotif_input.path1.gene501_0032"
                     /evalue="1.00E-01"
                     /label="NRPS-E7"
                     /locus_tag="input.path1.gene501"
                     /protein_end="3658"
                     /protein_start="3648"
                     /score="5.8"
                     /tool="antismash"
                     /translation="AEISFNYLGR"
     CDS_motif       complement(32724..32774)
                     /aSTool="nrps_pks_domains"
                     /database="abmotifs"
                     /detection="hmmscan"
                     /domain_id="nrpspksmotif_input.path1.gene501_0031"
                     /evalue="5.60E-03"
                     /label="NRPS-E6"
                     /locus_tag="input.path1.gene501"
                     /protein_end="3635"
                     /protein_start="3618"
                     /score="9.4"
                     /tool="antismash"
                     /translation="REKTPGKGRPYFAYRML"
     aSDomain        complement(32829..33686)
                     /aSDomain="Epimerization"
                     /aSTool="nrps_pks_domains"
                     /database="nrpspksdomains.hmm"
                     /detection="hmmscan"
                     /domain_id="nrpspksdomains_input.path1.gene501_Epimerizatio
                     n.2"
                     /evalue="1.10E-37"
                     /label="input.path1.gene501_Epimerization.2"
                     /locus_tag="input.path1.gene501"
                     /protein_end="3600"
                     /protein_start="3314"
                     /score="120.9"
                     /tool="antismash"
                     /translation="LAPIQKLFFDTVGTAYSHFNQSTVFKFSRAFELDEIKKALHAIVD
                     IHPMLRARYFQTESGLWKQTVAKAPHPFRLRHHQIQSASEEFIQPIVDESQATLDIIKG
                     PVFSADLFDVDDNFSQVIGLVAHHLVIDVVSWGVILEDLENLLGGVTPPPQSLPFHSWT
                     NQQAAQARQESAANVMPLSNIPPADFEYWDMEASENINGDVISEDFELSPKDSMLLLGA
                     HDALATEPVDVFIAAILESFRKVFPDRNTPTIHNEGHGREPFESQDLSRTVGWCTTMTP
                     IHLPV"
     aSModule        32829..36915
                     /complete
                     /domains="nrpspksdomains_input.path1.gene501_Condensation_D
                     CL.2"
                     /domains="nrpspksdomains_input.path1.gene501_AMP-binding.3"
                     /domains="nrpspksdomains_input.path1.gene501_PCP.3"
                     /domains="nrpspksdomains_input.path1.gene501_Epimerization.
                     2"
                     /locus_tags="input.path1.gene501"
                     /monomer_pairings="X -> D-X"
                     /tool="antismash"
                     /type="nrps"
     CDS_motif       complement(32835..32885)
                     /aSTool="nrps_pks_domains"
                     /database="abmotifs"
                     /detection="hmmscan"
                     /domain_id="nrpspksmotif_input.path1.gene501_0030"
                     /evalue="5.00E-06"
                     /label="NRPS-E5"
                     /locus_tag="input.path1.gene501"
                     /protein_end="3598"
                     /protein_start="3581"
                     /score="18.9"
                     /tool="antismash"
                     /translation="DLSRTVGWCTTMTPIHL"
     CDS_motif       complement(33258..33317)
                     /aSTool="nrps_pks_domains"
                     /database="abmotifs"
                     /detection="hmmscan"
                     /domain_id="nrpspksmotif_input.path1.gene501_0029"
                     /evalue="8.70E-09"
                     /label="NRPS-E2"
                     /locus_tag="input.path1.gene501"
                     /protein_end="3457"
                     /protein_start="3437"
                     /score="27.8"
                     /tool="antismash"
                     /translation="LVAHHLVIDVVSWGVILEDL"
     CDS_motif       complement(33522..33635)
                     /aSTool="nrps_pks_domains"
                     /database="abmotifs"
                     /detection="hmmscan"
                     /domain_id="nrpspksmotif_input.path1.gene501_0028"
                     /evalue="1.90E-03"
                     /label="C2_DCL_024-062"
                     /locus_tag="input.path1.gene501"
                     /protein_end="3369"
                     /protein_start="3331"
                     /score="10.5"
                     /tool="antismash"
                     /translation="HFNQSTVFKFSRAFELDEIKKALHAIVDIHPMLRARYF"
     aSDomain        complement(33747..33947)
                     /aSDomain="PCP"
                     /aSTool="nrps_pks_domains"
                     /database="nrpspksdomains.hmm"
                     /detection="hmmscan"
                     /domain_id="nrpspksdomains_input.path1.gene501_PCP.3"
                     /evalue="6.10E-13"
                     /label="input.path1.gene501_PCP.3"
                     /locus_tag="input.path1.gene501"
                     /protein_end="3294"
                     /protein_start="3227"
                     /score="40.6"
                     /tool="antismash"
                     /translation="RKLQTIFAKVLNLAPEDIRLNQSFVRLGGDSIAAMQVSSMCRAQG
                     LAISVQDVVKAKSIATLAAAAS"
     PFAM_domain     complement(33753..33947)
                     /aSDomain="PP-binding"
                     /aSTool="clusterhmmer"
                     /database="32.0"
                     /db_xref="PF00550.25"
                     /description="Phosphopantetheine attachment site"
                     /detection="hmmscan"
                     /domain_id="clusterhmmer_input.path1.gene501_0033"
                     /evalue="1.30E-10"
                     /label="input.path1.gene501"
                     /locus_tag="input.path1.gene501"
                     /protein_end="3292"
                     /protein_start="3227"
                     /score="41.5"
                     /tool="antismash"
                     /translation="RKLQTIFAKVLNLAPEDIRLNQSFVRLGGDSIAAMQVSSMCRAQG
                     LAISVQDVVKAKSIATLAAA"
     CDS_motif       complement(33852..33881)
                     /aSTool="nrps_pks_domains"
                     /database="abmotifs"
                     /detection="hmmscan"
                     /domain_id="nrpspksmotif_input.path1.gene501_0027"
                     /evalue="2.90E+00"
                     /label="PCP_mE"
                     /locus_tag="input.path1.gene501"
                     /protein_end="3259"
                     /protein_start="3249"
                     /score="2.1"
                     /tool="antismash"
                     /translation="SFVRLGGDSI"
     aSDomain        complement(join(34290..34370,34423..35538))
                     /aSDomain="TIGR01733"
                     /aSTool="tigrfam"
                     /description="AA-adenyl-dom: amino acid adenylation domain"
                     /detection="hmmscan"
                     /domain_id="TIGRFam_input.path1.gene501_0002"
                     /evalue="1.50E-108"
                     /identifier="TIGR01733"
                     /label="input.path1.gene501"
                     /locus_tag="input.path1.gene501"
                     /protein_end="3113"
                     /protein_start="2714"
                     /score="361.1"
                     /tool="antismash"
                     /translation="SYEEFDERTTRLASRLMSLGVTPKSYVPICFEKSGWTIIAMFAIM
                     KCGAAFVPLDFEAPLLRLQEIVDDVKAEFILCGAQHEPLCKSIHRKTFVVNRKTTDGQR
                     GSPHHLPSVPSDATAYILFTSGSTGKPKGAVINHRAWSSASAAFAPAFGISESSRVLQF
                     SSYTFDACLIEIFSTLISGGTVCVPDQNSRTNDLAGVINRMRINLACLTPSVIRMIQPS
                     QVPGLKTLLSVGEAMSQQDLLTWADRVTLCNGYGPTECSAIATVNVMNPTMKPNNLGRA
                     VTVRGWVVCKDDINLLAPVGAVGELLLEGGGVGSGYLNNPEKTAEVYVDRVSWTLGDHL
                     QVGASMRFYKTGDLVRYIEDGTLLYLGRKDNQTKVRGQRLEVQEVEHHLIQDSMVQNAL
                     "
     CDS_motif       complement(join(34329..34370,34423..34446))
                     /aSTool="nrps_pks_domains"
                     /database="abmotifs"
                     /detection="hmmscan"
                     /domain_id="nrpspksmotif_input.path1.gene501_0026"
                     /evalue="2.30E-08"
                     /label="NRPS-A_a8"
                     /locus_tag="input.path1.gene501"
                     /protein_end="3100"
                     /protein_start="3078"
                     /score="26.3"
                     /tool="antismash"
                     /translation="YLGRKDNQTKVRGQRLEVQEVE"
     PFAM_domain     complement(join(34359..34370,34423..35574))
                     /aSDomain="AMP-binding"
                     /aSTool="clusterhmmer"
                     /database="32.0"
                     /db_xref="PF00501.28"
                     /db_xref="GO:0003824"
                     /description="AMP-binding enzyme"
                     /detection="hmmscan"
                     /domain_id="clusterhmmer_input.path1.gene501_0032"
                     /evalue="5.80E-75"
                     /gene_ontologies="GO:0003824: catalytic activity"
                     /label="input.path1.gene501"
                     /locus_tag="input.path1.gene501"
                     /protein_end="3090"
                     /protein_start="2702"
                     /score="252.5"
                     /tool="antismash"
                     /translation="SIAIDSWDTGEISYEEFDERTTRLASRLMSLGVTPKSYVPICFEK
                     SGWTIIAMFAIMKCGAAFVPLDFEAPLLRLQEIVDDVKAEFILCGAQHEPLCKSIHRKT
                     FVVNRKTTDGQRGSPHHLPSVPSDATAYILFTSGSTGKPKGAVINHRAWSSASAAFAPA
                     FGISESSRVLQFSSYTFDACLIEIFSTLISGGTVCVPDQNSRTNDLAGVINRMRINLAC
                     LTPSVIRMIQPSQVPGLKTLLSVGEAMSQQDLLTWADRVTLCNGYGPTECSAIATVNVM
                     NPTMKPNNLGRAVTVRGWVVCKDDINLLAPVGAVGELLLEGGGVGSGYLNNPEKTAEVY
                     VDRVSWTLGDHLQVGASMRFYKTGDLVRYIEDGTLLYLGRKDNQTKVR"
     aSDomain        complement(join(34359..34370,34423..35583))
                     /aSDomain="AMP-binding"
                     /aSTool="nrps_pks_domains"
                     /database="nrpspksdomains.hmm"
                     /detection="hmmscan"
                     /domain_id="nrpspksdomains_input.path1.gene501_AMP-binding.
                     3"
                     /evalue="3.10E-86"
                     /label="input.path1.gene501_AMP-binding.3"
                     /locus_tag="input.path1.gene501"
                     /protein_end="3090"
                     /protein_start="2699"
                     /score="281.2"
                     /specificity="consensus: X"
                     /tool="antismash"
                     /translation="RPTSIAIDSWDTGEISYEEFDERTTRLASRLMSLGVTPKSYVPIC
                     FEKSGWTIIAMFAIMKCGAAFVPLDFEAPLLRLQEIVDDVKAEFILCGAQHEPLCKSIH
                     RKTFVVNRKTTDGQRGSPHHLPSVPSDATAYILFTSGSTGKPKGAVINHRAWSSASAAF
                     APAFGISESSRVLQFSSYTFDACLIEIFSTLISGGTVCVPDQNSRTNDLAGVINRMRIN
                     LACLTPSVIRMIQPSQVPGLKTLLSVGEAMSQQDLLTWADRVTLCNGYGPTECSAIATV
                     NVMNPTMKPNNLGRAVTVRGWVVCKDDINLLAPVGAVGELLLEGGGVGSGYLNNPEKTA
                     EVYVDRVSWTLGDHLQVGASMRFYKTGDLVRYIEDGTLLYLGRKDNQTKVR"
     CDS_motif       complement(34558..34644)
                     /aSTool="nrps_pks_domains"
                     /database="abmotifs"
                     /detection="hmmscan"
                     /domain_id="nrpspksmotif_input.path1.gene501_0025"
                     /evalue="1.60E-12"
                     /label="NRPS-A_a6"
                     /locus_tag="input.path1.gene501"
                     /protein_end="3041"
                     /protein_start="3012"
                     /score="39.6"
                     /tool="antismash"
                     /translation="PVGAVGELLLEGGGVGSGYLNNPEKTAEV"
     CDS_motif       complement(34756..34776)
                     /aSTool="nrps_pks_domains"
                     /database="abmotifs"
                     /detection="hmmscan"
                     /domain_id="nrpspksmotif_input.path1.gene501_0024"
                     /evalue="1.30E+00"
                     /label="NRPS-A_a5"
                     /locus_tag="input.path1.gene501"
                     /protein_end="2975"
                     /protein_start="2968"
                     /score="2.8"
                     /tool="antismash"
                     /translation="YGPTECS"
     CDS_motif       complement(35125..35184)
                     /aSTool="nrps_pks_domains"
                     /database="abmotifs"
                     /detection="hmmscan"
                     /domain_id="nrpspksmotif_input.path1.gene501_0023"
                     /evalue="2.10E-08"
                     /label="NRPS-A_a3"
                     /locus_tag="input.path1.gene501"
                     /protein_end="2852"
                     /protein_start="2832"
                     /score="26.4"
                     /tool="antismash"
                     /translation="AYILFTSGSTGKPKGAVINH"
     CDS_motif       complement(35374..35415)
                     /aSTool="nrps_pks_domains"
                     /database="abmotifs"
                     /detection="hmmscan"
                     /domain_id="nrpspksmotif_input.path1.gene501_0022"
                     /evalue="3.50E-04"
                     /label="NRPS-A_a2"
                     /locus_tag="input.path1.gene501"
                     /protein_end="2769"
                     /protein_start="2755"
                     /score="14.0"
                     /tool="antismash"
                     /translation="FAIMKCGAAFVPLD"
     PFAM_domain     complement(35746..36915)
                     /aSDomain="Condensation"
                     /aSTool="clusterhmmer"
                     /database="32.0"
                     /db_xref="PF00668.20"
                     /description="Condensation domain"
                     /detection="hmmscan"
                     /domain_id="clusterhmmer_input.path1.gene501_0031"
                     /evalue="2.30E-39"
                     /label="input.path1.gene501"
                     /locus_tag="input.path1.gene501"
                     /protein_end="2645"
                     /protein_start="2255"
                     /score="135.4"
                     /tool="antismash"
                     /translation="EDIYPSSRLQEGLIALSAKEPGSYVAETIYRLPPNIDIDRFQKAW
                     DRVVSEEAILRTRIIYVEDQGFLQVVVREGTAWLQLEDLRDISNVHRHLPAKPGGPLAS
                     YTIVGQGTSSVFFVWTAHHAVYDGWSLTNLLSRVERYYQEGTQASTTVVPYSRFIKYLS
                     SLDTKESDDFWLSTFEDMTAPQFPQLPSPDYKVEASGQLLHHFSVKRRSGTDITMPSLL
                     RSAWALLLATYSGSDDILWGETNSGREVPVPGMEDIIGATITTSPVRLKLNRRLKVEEY
                     LREVQRQTSSAIPHQFAGLQHIRKLSSDTAAACDFQSLLVIASGDNMKDPEGGLWNLQS
                     TGAVGTNFFNYGLIFNCSVDGDGIEVEAHHDNQVISTWLVQRLLEQFEFF"
     CDS_motif       complement(35995..36060)
                     /aSTool="nrps_pks_domains"
                     /database="abmotifs"
                     /detection="hmmscan"
                     /domain_id="nrpspksmotif_input.path1.gene501_0021"
                     /evalue="1.60E-02"
                     /label="C67_DCL_14fromHMM"
                     /locus_tag="input.path1.gene501"
                     /protein_end="2562"
                     /protein_start="2540"
                     /score="7.5"
                     /tool="antismash"
                     /translation="QRQTSSAIPHQFAGLQHIRKLS"
     aSDomain        complement(36100..36915)
                     /aSDomain="Condensation"
                     /aSTool="nrps_pks_domains"
                     /database="nrpspksdomains.hmm"
                     /detection="hmmscan"
                     /domain_id="nrpspksdomains_input.path1.gene501_Condensation
                     _DCL.2"
                     /domain_subtype="Condensation_DCL"
                     /evalue="2.60E-46"
                     /label="input.path1.gene501_Condensation_DCL.2"
                     /locus_tag="input.path1.gene501"
                     /protein_end="2527"
                     /protein_start="2255"
                     /score="149.8"
                     /tool="antismash"
                     /translation="EDIYPSSRLQEGLIALSAKEPGSYVAETIYRLPPNIDIDRFQKAW
                     DRVVSEEAILRTRIIYVEDQGFLQVVVREGTAWLQLEDLRDISNVHRHLPAKPGGPLAS
                     YTIVGQGTSSVFFVWTAHHAVYDGWSLTNLLSRVERYYQEGTQASTTVVPYSRFIKYLS
                     SLDTKESDDFWLSTFEDMTAPQFPQLPSPDYKVEASGQLLHHFSVKRRSGTDITMPSLL
                     RSAWALLLATYSGSDDILWGETNSGREVPVPGMEDIIGATITTSPVRLKL"
     CDS_motif       complement(36109..36204)
                     /aSTool="nrps_pks_domains"
                     /database="abmotifs"
                     /detection="hmmscan"
                     /domain_id="nrpspksmotif_input.path1.gene501_0020"
                     /evalue="1.10E-07"
                     /label="C5_DCL_263-294"
                     /locus_tag="input.path1.gene501"
                     /protein_end="2524"
                     /protein_start="2492"
                     /score="24.4"
                     /tool="antismash"
                     /translation="DILWGETNSGREVPVPGMEDIIGATITTSPVR"
     CDS_motif       complement(36490..36552)
                     /aSTool="nrps_pks_domains"
                     /database="abmotifs"
                     /detection="hmmscan"
                     /domain_id="nrpspksmotif_input.path1.gene501_0019"
                     /evalue="1.80E-05"
                     /label="C3_DCL_135-156"
                     /locus_tag="input.path1.gene501"
                     /protein_end="2397"
                     /protein_start="2376"
                     /score="17.3"
                     /tool="antismash"
                     /translation="HHAVYDGWSLTNLLSRVERYY"
     CDS_motif       complement(36736..36852)
                     /aSTool="nrps_pks_domains"
                     /database="abmotifs"
                     /detection="hmmscan"
                     /domain_id="nrpspksmotif_input.path1.gene501_0018"
                     /evalue="6.10E-08"
                     /label="C2_DCL_024-062"
                     /locus_tag="input.path1.gene501"
                     /protein_end="2315"
                     /protein_start="2276"
                     /score="25.0"
                     /tool="antismash"
                     /translation="GSYVAETIYRLPPNIDIDRFQKAWDRVVSEEAILRTRII"
     aSDomain        complement(37054..37251)
                     /aSDomain="PCP"
                     /aSTool="nrps_pks_domains"
                     /database="nrpspksdomains.hmm"
                     /detection="hmmscan"
                     /domain_id="nrpspksdomains_input.path1.gene501_PCP.2"
                     /evalue="1.90E-16"
                     /label="input.path1.gene501_PCP.2"
                     /locus_tag="input.path1.gene501"
                     /protein_end="2209"
                     /protein_start="2143"
                     /score="51.8"
                     /tool="antismash"
                     /translation="EIALAKTWASVLNMPADSIGADDSFFRLGGDSIGAMRLVTASRKE
                     GMMLAVANIFAHPRLVDMAAS"
     aSModule        37054..40575
                     /complete
                     /domains="nrpspksdomains_input.path1.gene501_Condensation_D
                     CL.1"
                     /domains="nrpspksdomains_input.path1.gene501_AMP-binding.2"
                     /domains="nrpspksdomains_input.path1.gene501_PCP.2"
                     /locus_tags="input.path1.gene501"
                     /monomer_pairings="X -> X"
                     /tool="antismash"
                     /type="nrps"
     PFAM_domain     complement(37057..37242)
                     /aSDomain="PP-binding"
                     /aSTool="clusterhmmer"
                     /database="32.0"
                     /db_xref="PF00550.25"
                     /description="Phosphopantetheine attachment site"
                     /detection="hmmscan"
                     /domain_id="clusterhmmer_input.path1.gene501_0030"
                     /evalue="1.40E-10"
                     /label="input.path1.gene501"
                     /locus_tag="input.path1.gene501"
                     /protein_end="2208"
                     /protein_start="2146"
                     /score="41.4"
                     /tool="antismash"
                     /translation="LAKTWASVLNMPADSIGADDSFFRLGGDSIGAMRLVTASRKEGMM
                     LAVANIFAHPRLVDMAA"
     CDS_motif       complement(37153..37182)
                     /aSTool="nrps_pks_domains"
                     /database="abmotifs"
                     /detection="hmmscan"
                     /domain_id="nrpspksmotif_input.path1.gene501_0017"
                     /evalue="8.30E-01"
                     /label="PCP_mE"
                     /locus_tag="input.path1.gene501"
                     /protein_end="2176"
                     /protein_start="2166"
                     /score="3.5"
                     /tool="antismash"
                     /translation="SFFRLGGDSI"
     CDS_motif       complement(join(37636..37671,37725..37754))
                     /aSTool="nrps_pks_domains"
                     /database="abmotifs"
                     /detection="hmmscan"
                     /domain_id="nrpspksmotif_input.path1.gene501_0016"
                     /evalue="3.70E-11"
                     /label="NRPS-A_a8"
                     /locus_tag="input.path1.gene501"
                     /protein_end="2015"
                     /protein_start="1993"
                     /score="35.0"
                     /tool="antismash"
                     /translation="YLGRKDSQVKLNGQRIELGEIE"
     aSDomain        complement(join(37669..37671,37725..37880,37928..37969,
                     37995..38260,38308..38932,39034..39051))
                     /aSDomain="AMP-binding"
                     /aSTool="nrps_pks_domains"
                     /database="nrpspksdomains.hmm"
                     /detection="hmmscan"
                     /domain_id="nrpspksdomains_input.path1.gene501_AMP-binding.
                     2"
                     /evalue="3.60E-69"
                     /label="input.path1.gene501_AMP-binding.2"
                     /locus_tag="input.path1.gene501"
                     /protein_end="2004"
                     /protein_start="1634"
                     /score="225.0"
                     /specificity="consensus: X"
                     /tool="antismash"
                     /translation="FQEWVKVCPDAPAICGHDGNYTYAELDETTERLAHYLVDLGVGPE
                     VFVPTCFDKSTFAIIAMLAVLKAGGAAVPLDAKHPKQALESRVEDTQAQVVLTTALRSE
                     LFEDIVPDVVIVDSVLLDDLTDVEGSACPTVEPNNPAFVIFTSGSTGRPKGVVLEHMAF
                     VTSADAHGSRLGVGRDTRFLQFASYTFDNSLEEMFTTLQRGGCVCVPSEEDRMNDLAGA
                     ISRLGANFMDLTPTVASLLNPRDVPGVKNLALGGEALTKAVLDQWTPFVHVVGQYGPSE
                     ASVNSAFKDFKQPGEPTNIGKAIQRIATGLFRLAVKDPEKTRLAFIQNPTWACTGDDNP
                     RQFYCTGDLVHYTGQGEMMYLGRKDSQVKL"
     PFAM_domain     complement(join(37967..37969,37995..38260,38308..38932,
                     39034..39051))
                     /aSDomain="AMP-binding"
                     /aSTool="clusterhmmer"
                     /database="32.0"
                     /db_xref="PF00501.28"
                     /db_xref="GO:0003824"
                     /description="AMP-binding enzyme"
                     /detection="hmmscan"
                     /domain_id="clusterhmmer_input.path1.gene501_0029"
                     /evalue="7.40E-54"
                     /gene_ontologies="GO:0003824: catalytic activity"
                     /label="input.path1.gene501"
                     /locus_tag="input.path1.gene501"
                     /protein_end="1938"
                     /protein_start="1634"
                     /score="183.0"
                     /tool="antismash"
                     /translation="FQEWVKVCPDAPAICGHDGNYTYAELDETTERLAHYLVDLGVGPE
                     VFVPTCFDKSTFAIIAMLAVLKAGGAAVPLDAKHPKQALESRVEDTQAQVVLTTALRSE
                     LFEDIVPDVVIVDSVLLDDLTDVEGSACPTVEPNNPAFVIFTSGSTGRPKGVVLEHMAF
                     VTSADAHGSRLGVGRDTRFLQFASYTFDNSLEEMFTTLQRGGCVCVPSEEDRMNDLAGA
                     ISRLGANFMDLTPTVASLLNPRDVPGVKNLALGGEALTKAVLDQWTPFVHVVGQYGPSE
                     ASVNSAFKDFKQPGEPTNIGKAI"
     CDS_motif       complement(38049..38078)
                     /aSTool="nrps_pks_domains"
                     /database="abmotifs"
                     /detection="hmmscan"
                     /domain_id="nrpspksmotif_input.path1.gene501_0015"
                     /evalue="2.00E+00"
                     /label="NRPS-A_a5"
                     /locus_tag="input.path1.gene501"
                     /protein_end="1919"
                     /protein_start="1909"
                     /score="2.3"
                     /tool="antismash"
                     /translation="QYGPSEASVN"
     CDS_motif       complement(38471..38530)
                     /aSTool="nrps_pks_domains"
                     /database="abmotifs"
                     /detection="hmmscan"
                     /domain_id="nrpspksmotif_input.path1.gene501_0014"
                     /evalue="3.60E-09"
                     /label="NRPS-A_a3"
                     /locus_tag="input.path1.gene501"
                     /protein_end="1794"
                     /protein_start="1774"
                     /score="28.7"
                     /tool="antismash"
                     /translation="AFVIFTSGSTGRPKGVVLEH"
     CDS_motif       complement(38723..38764)
                     /aSTool="nrps_pks_domains"
                     /database="abmotifs"
                     /detection="hmmscan"
                     /domain_id="nrpspksmotif_input.path1.gene501_0013"
                     /evalue="3.90E-04"
                     /label="NRPS-A_a2"
                     /locus_tag="input.path1.gene501"
                     /protein_end="1710"
                     /protein_start="1696"
                     /score="13.9"
                     /tool="antismash"
                     /translation="LAVLKAGGAAVPLD"
     PFAM_domain     complement(join(39100..39105,39190..39534,39574..40381,
                     40571..40572))
                     /aSDomain="Condensation"
                     /aSTool="clusterhmmer"
                     /database="32.0"
                     /db_xref="PF00668.20"
                     /description="Condensation domain"
                     /detection="hmmscan"
                     /domain_id="clusterhmmer_input.path1.gene501_0028"
                     /evalue="1.00E-35"
                     /label="input.path1.gene501"
                     /locus_tag="input.path1.gene501"
                     /protein_end="1618"
                     /protein_start="1231"
                     /score="123.4"
                     /tool="antismash"
                     /translation="NMQEGLLLSQSKDAGFYAAVTIHELTVPNGRVKWKHVADSWTKVV
                     ARHPSLRTIFMENVDTAEGLYDQIVLTKADPNIVHLECTTGEEALQRLKQQRTVSYETG
                     NKSPHRFTICSLSDGRTFCCLEISHAIMDGHSMSVIFRDLQEAYENRLAEDGPMYADYI
                     AYLMDQPQESSLKFWQTYLQGSEVCSFPALNDGIVAEKRLENIRVDCGNISIFDLQAFC
                     NTHGITLANIFHTAWALTLSLYVGSSDVTFGYLTSARDSDDIHRVQDMFSEGSRSLLDV
                     IRVVQEDYVNAIPHRHVALAEVQHMLDLAGANLFNTALSYRRLPPDTVTSSNQLKFTEV
                     VPIYDPTEYPVSINIEVSNEAAMIDLDFWTDHLSPSQADNVASTFIQ"
     CDS_motif       complement(39382..39489)
                     /aSTool="nrps_pks_domains"
                     /database="abmotifs"
                     /detection="hmmscan"
                     /domain_id="nrpspksmotif_input.path1.gene501_0012"
                     /evalue="6.30E-06"
                     /label="C67_DCL_14fromHMM"
                     /locus_tag="input.path1.gene501"
                     /protein_end="1552"
                     /protein_start="1516"
                     /score="18.5"
                     /tool="antismash"
                     /translation="QEDYVNAIPHRHVALAEVQHMLDLAGANLFNTALSY"
     aSDomain        complement(join(39574..40381,40571..40575))
                     /aSDomain="Condensation"
                     /aSTool="nrps_pks_domains"
                     /database="nrpspksdomains.hmm"
                     /detection="hmmscan"
                     /domain_id="nrpspksdomains_input.path1.gene501_Condensation
                     _DCL.1"
                     /domain_subtype="Condensation_DCL"
                     /evalue="2.40E-39"
                     /label="input.path1.gene501_Condensation_DCL.1"
                     /locus_tag="input.path1.gene501"
                     /protein_end="1501"
                     /protein_start="1230"
                     /score="127.0"
                     /tool="antismash"
                     /translation="QNMQEGLLLSQSKDAGFYAAVTIHELTVPNGRVKWKHVADSWTKV
                     VARHPSLRTIFMENVDTAEGLYDQIVLTKADPNIVHLECTTGEEALQRLKQQRTVSYET
                     GNKSPHRFTICSLSDGRTFCCLEISHAIMDGHSMSVIFRDLQEAYENRLAEDGPMYADY
                     IAYLMDQPQESSLKFWQTYLQGSEVCSFPALNDGIVAEKRLENIRVDCGNISIFDLQAF
                     CNTHGITLANIFHTAWALTLSLYVGSSDVTFGYLTSARDSDDIHRVQDM"
     CDS_motif       complement(39940..39999)
                     /aSTool="nrps_pks_domains"
                     /database="abmotifs"
                     /detection="hmmscan"
                     /domain_id="nrpspksmotif_input.path1.gene501_0011"
                     /evalue="3.20E-05"
                     /label="C3_DCL_135-156"
                     /locus_tag="input.path1.gene501"
                     /protein_end="1379"
                     /protein_start="1359"
                     /score="16.6"
                     /tool="antismash"
                     /translation="HAIMDGHSMSVIFRDLQEAY"
     PFAM_domain     complement(join(40372..40381,40571..40770,40826..41605))
                     /aSDomain="Condensation"
                     /aSTool="clusterhmmer"
                     /database="32.0"
                     /db_xref="PF00668.20"
                     /description="Condensation domain"
                     /detection="hmmscan"
                     /domain_id="clusterhmmer_input.path1.gene501_0027"
                     /evalue="2.70E-18"
                     /label="input.path1.gene501"
                     /locus_tag="input.path1.gene501"
                     /protein_end="1235"
                     /protein_start="905"
                     /score="65.9"
                     /tool="antismash"
                     /translation="STKDKIDEMIEDSQKCLDHAAGPLLAADLFEFGNEQHAFLVAHHL
                     VIDLVSWRLILEELEEILTDGTLLPPAMPFQKWALLQRDHAETQSLQKVLPCVDIPALD
                     FGYWNIKHSDNTYGNAGHASFELDSVLTQLFMGDCHSPLKTEPVEVLLASLLHSWVKVF
                     TDRPVPAIFNEGHGREPWNSDVDISRTVGWFTTVYPIFATPADDPIDTVRIVKDFRRRI
                     PNNGRPYFAKRVLTTQGKDAYQTHWPWEISFNYLGQYQQLERTDALLQPLESMAGETRE
                     AGGTADVGYASPRFALFETSAIVFKGQLKFAFTFNRHMAHQDEIQNMQE"
     CDS_motif       complement(40832..40858)
                     /aSTool="nrps_pks_domains"
                     /database="abmotifs"
                     /detection="hmmscan"
                     /domain_id="nrpspksmotif_input.path1.gene501_0010"
                     /evalue="1.00E-01"
                     /label="NRPS-E7"
                     /locus_tag="input.path1.gene501"
                     /protein_end="1163"
                     /protein_start="1154"
                     /score="5.8"
                     /tool="antismash"
                     /translation="EISFNYLGQ"
     CDS_motif       complement(40907..40963)
                     /aSTool="nrps_pks_domains"
                     /database="abmotifs"
                     /detection="hmmscan"
                     /domain_id="nrpspksmotif_input.path1.gene501_0009"
                     /evalue="6.60E-07"
                     /label="NRPS-E6"
                     /locus_tag="input.path1.gene501"
                     /protein_end="1138"
                     /protein_start="1119"
                     /score="21.7"
                     /tool="antismash"
                     /translation="VKDFRRRIPNNGRPYFAKR"
     CDS_motif       complement(41003..41050)
                     /aSTool="nrps_pks_domains"
                     /database="abmotifs"
                     /detection="hmmscan"
                     /domain_id="nrpspksmotif_input.path1.gene501_0008"
                     /evalue="9.00E-08"
                     /label="NRPS-E5"
                     /locus_tag="input.path1.gene501"
                     /protein_end="1106"
                     /protein_start="1090"
                     /score="24.3"
                     /tool="antismash"
                     /translation="DISRTVGWFTTVYPIF"
     aSDomain        complement(join(41006..41611,41771..41899))
                     /aSDomain="Epimerization"
                     /aSTool="nrps_pks_domains"
                     /database="nrpspksdomains.hmm"
                     /detection="hmmscan"
                     /domain_id="nrpspksdomains_input.path1.gene501_Epimerizatio
                     n.1"
                     /evalue="2.20E-37"
                     /label="input.path1.gene501_Epimerization.1"
                     /locus_tag="input.path1.gene501"
                     /protein_end="1105"
                     /protein_start="860"
                     /score="119.8"
                     /tool="antismash"
                     /translation="LTPIQHLWFQLPNQGHGHFNQSFYLKLARRVQADAFRAAVEKLAV
                     STKDKIDEMIEDSQKCLDHAAGPLLAADLFEFGNEQHAFLVAHHLVIDLVSWRLILEEL
                     EEILTDGTLLPPAMPFQKWALLQRDHAETQSLQKVLPCVDIPALDFGYWNIKHSDNTYG
                     NAGHASFELDSVLTQLFMGDCHSPLKTEPVEVLLASLLHSWVKVFTDRPVPAIFNEGHG
                     REPWNSDVDISRTVGWFTTVYPI"
     aSModule        41006..43969
                     /complete
                     /domains="nrpspksdomains_input.path1.gene501_AMP-binding.1"
                     /domains="nrpspksdomains_input.path1.gene501_PCP.1"
                     /domains="nrpspksdomains_input.path1.gene501_Epimerization.
                     1"
                     /locus_tags="input.path1.gene501"
                     /monomer_pairings="X -> D-X"
                     /starter_module
                     /tool="antismash"
                     /type="nrps"
     CDS_motif       complement(41429..41491)
                     /aSTool="nrps_pks_domains"
                     /database="abmotifs"
                     /detection="hmmscan"
                     /domain_id="nrpspksmotif_input.path1.gene501_0007"
                     /evalue="1.70E-09"
                     /label="NRPS-E2"
                     /locus_tag="input.path1.gene501"
                     /protein_end="964"
                     /protein_start="943"
                     /score="30.0"
                     /tool="antismash"
                     /translation="FLVAHHLVIDLVSWRLILEEL"
     CDS_motif       complement(41771..41848)
                     /aSTool="nrps_pks_domains"
                     /database="abmotifs"
                     /detection="hmmscan"
                     /domain_id="nrpspksmotif_input.path1.gene501_0006"
                     /evalue="3.70E-02"
                     /label="C2_DCL_024-062"
                     /locus_tag="input.path1.gene501"
                     /protein_end="903"
                     /protein_start="877"
                     /score="6.4"
                     /tool="antismash"
                     /translation="HFNQSFYLKLARRVQADAFRAAVEKL"
     aSDomain        complement(41951..42157)
                     /aSDomain="PCP"
                     /aSTool="nrps_pks_domains"
                     /database="nrpspksdomains.hmm"
                     /detection="hmmscan"
                     /domain_id="nrpspksdomains_input.path1.gene501_PCP.1"
                     /evalue="6.60E-13"
                     /label="input.path1.gene501_PCP.1"
                     /locus_tag="input.path1.gene501"
                     /protein_end="843"
                     /protein_start="774"
                     /score="40.5"
                     /tool="antismash"
                     /translation="ESTLRSIWARVLNLSDDQIALNRAFLSLGGDSISAMQVMGQCRKH
                     GIGLGVQDILRARSIIELATLAKD"
     PFAM_domain     complement(41963..42151)
                     /aSDomain="PP-binding"
                     /aSTool="clusterhmmer"
                     /database="32.0"
                     /db_xref="PF00550.25"
                     /description="Phosphopantetheine attachment site"
                     /detection="hmmscan"
                     /domain_id="clusterhmmer_input.path1.gene501_0026"
                     /evalue="2.10E-10"
                     /label="input.path1.gene501"
                     /locus_tag="input.path1.gene501"
                     /protein_end="839"
                     /protein_start="776"
                     /score="40.8"
                     /tool="antismash"
                     /translation="TLRSIWARVLNLSDDQIALNRAFLSLGGDSISAMQVMGQCRKHGI
                     GLGVQDILRARSIIELAT"
     CDS_motif       complement(42059..42088)
                     /aSTool="nrps_pks_domains"
                     /database="abmotifs"
                     /detection="hmmscan"
                     /domain_id="nrpspksmotif_input.path1.gene501_0005"
                     /evalue="4.30E+00"
                     /label="PCP_mE"
                     /locus_tag="input.path1.gene501"
                     /protein_end="807"
                     /protein_start="797"
                     /score="1.7"
                     /tool="antismash"
                     /translation="AFLSLGGDSI"
     CDS_motif       complement(join(42542..42580,42632..42655))
                     /aSTool="nrps_pks_domains"
                     /database="abmotifs"
                     /detection="hmmscan"
                     /domain_id="nrpspksmotif_input.path1.gene501_0004"
                     /evalue="3.80E-08"
                     /label="NRPS-A_a8"
                     /locus_tag="input.path1.gene501"
                     /protein_end="646"
                     /protein_start="625"
                     /score="25.7"
                     /tool="antismash"
                     /translation="AGRKDNQVKYHGQRIELLEIE"
     aSDomain        complement(join(42575..42580,42632..42912,42964..43590,
                     43719..43795,43818..43969))
                     /aSDomain="AMP-binding"
                     /aSTool="nrps_pks_domains"
                     /database="nrpspksdomains.hmm"
                     /detection="hmmscan"
                     /domain_id="nrpspksdomains_input.path1.gene501_AMP-binding.
                     1"
                     /evalue="6.80E-66"
                     /label="input.path1.gene501_AMP-binding.1"
                     /locus_tag="input.path1.gene501"
                     /protein_end="635"
                     /protein_start="254"
                     /score="214.2"
                     /specificity="consensus: X"
                     /tool="antismash"
                     /translation="VTKRMPDAEAVASWDGSFTYRELDMLACRLAARLMALGVGPEVVV
                     PLCFRKGHAGNENRTRWNVVAMLGVLIAGGAFLPLDPAAPKERVEHLVRAAGAKTALCS
                     SADTAASLHGLVDHLLAIDDTLFASLPPFEGRPQTQVDSHNAAYIIPTSGTTGMPKLSL
                     LEHGNYCTGARAHYVGLGFDTKPLRALQFAAHSFDSSVLEILSPLMFGGTICIPDEDDR
                     LNNIDKVMNDMRVTWASLTPTFVRFLDPSMVPTLATIILMGEAMSQANLDTWSKINLIN
                     GYGPNPKDIGFPVGCHLWVVDPQDRHRRLPVGCVGELLVEGPIAARGYLGDEEKTAQAF
                     VDNVAWASDRSFRGYLTGDLVVQRPDGGFNIAGRKDNQVKY"
     PFAM_domain     complement(join(42575..42580,42632..42912,42964..43590,
                     43719..43795,43818..43969))
                     /aSDomain="AMP-binding"
                     /aSTool="clusterhmmer"
                     /database="32.0"
                     /db_xref="PF00501.28"
                     /db_xref="GO:0003824"
                     /description="AMP-binding enzyme"
                     /detection="hmmscan"
                     /domain_id="clusterhmmer_input.path1.gene501_0025"
                     /evalue="3.30E-56"
                     /gene_ontologies="GO:0003824: catalytic activity"
                     /label="input.path1.gene501"
                     /locus_tag="input.path1.gene501"
                     /protein_end="635"
                     /protein_start="254"
                     /score="190.7"
                     /tool="antismash"
                     /translation="VTKRMPDAEAVASWDGSFTYRELDMLACRLAARLMALGVGPEVVV
                     PLCFRKGHAGNENRTRWNVVAMLGVLIAGGAFLPLDPAAPKERVEHLVRAAGAKTALCS
                     SADTAASLHGLVDHLLAIDDTLFASLPPFEGRPQTQVDSHNAAYIIPTSGTTGMPKLSL
                     LEHGNYCTGARAHYVGLGFDTKPLRALQFAAHSFDSSVLEILSPLMFGGTICIPDEDDR
                     LNNIDKVMNDMRVTWASLTPTFVRFLDPSMVPTLATIILMGEAMSQANLDTWSKINLIN
                     GYGPNPKDIGFPVGCHLWVVDPQDRHRRLPVGCVGELLVEGPIAARGYLGDEEKTAQAF
                     VDNVAWASDRSFRGYLTGDLVVQRPDGGFNIAGRKDNQVKY"
     CDS_motif       complement(42749..42838)
                     /aSTool="nrps_pks_domains"
                     /database="abmotifs"
                     /detection="hmmscan"
                     /domain_id="nrpspksmotif_input.path1.gene501_0003"
                     /evalue="1.20E-13"
                     /label="NRPS-A_a6"
                     /locus_tag="input.path1.gene501"
                     /protein_end="594"
                     /protein_start="564"
                     /score="43.2"
                     /tool="antismash"
                     /translation="PVGCVGELLVEGPIAARGYLGDEEKTAQAF"
     CDS_motif       complement(43322..43381)
                     /aSTool="nrps_pks_domains"
                     /database="abmotifs"
                     /detection="hmmscan"
                     /domain_id="nrpspksmotif_input.path1.gene501_0002"
                     /evalue="2.50E-05"
                     /label="NRPS-A_a3"
                     /locus_tag="input.path1.gene501"
                     /protein_end="420"
                     /protein_start="400"
                     /score="17.0"
                     /tool="antismash"
                     /translation="AYIIPTSGTTGMPKLSLLEH"
     CDS_motif       complement(join(43577..43590,43719..43746))
                     /aSTool="nrps_pks_domains"
                     /database="abmotifs"
                     /detection="hmmscan"
                     /domain_id="nrpspksmotif_input.path1.gene501_0001"
                     /evalue="1.30E-02"
                     /label="NRPS-A_a2"
                     /locus_tag="input.path1.gene501"
                     /protein_end="335"
                     /protein_start="321"
                     /score="9.3"
                     /tool="antismash"
                     /translation="LGVLIAGGAFLPLD"
     CDS             join(49056..49070,49220..49283,49335..49413,49464..49544,
                     49612..50036,50094..50600,50654..50887,51207..51721,
                     51773..51935,51994..53758,53811..54075)
                     /Name="input.path1.gene502"
                     /gene="input.path1.gene502"
                     /gene_functions="transport (smcogs) SMCOG1288:ABC
                     transporter related protein (Score: 152; E-value: 4e-46)"
                     /gene_kind="transport"
                     /source="GlimmerHMM"
                     /transl_table=1
                     /translation="MLAQINRSSVAGETKGFEVFAITCEVVNMGMVCFTRAKKTSIGPK
                     DEDDIYIVLRPRFTGDVGEAARYRERRSTPFGDHQYGGSTCTRNLVVFRAYAIYPNFVP
                     SQRIPPIHDRFRYGPVAQLFFGSRAERDLHSFHNQGWDQGFSRYLRSAKQSTPSVARVH
                     GLSTGGRKWSLQSIALLVAECTPEKGYSNILSIDDLFQLDKHLRAEHLHELIKTAWDKV
                     TQRSSNSLFVVVFKQLKWSILAVVPPRACLMAFNFCQPFLINRAVTYAEQSPSAQTMNI
                     GYGLIGAYVLVYVGIAVSTGQYQHFTFRFITMMRGGLISMLYNKAVEVPLTEVDTASSL
                     TLMSADIERIVTGMQTGHEIWANAIEVALAIYLLERQLGVACAVPVGVAVASFAGSLVA
                     TSMVMAKQALWLEGIERRISATTAMLASMRGVKMTGLTDVLREDLQRLRVEELTISRKF
                     RKLLIWTMGIGSTSDLGSDADKDSKASEKSRSSLDIREVVSTSSTAILIENGYFGWEKE
                     KQPMGCLQGINLAIPRGKITMIVGPVGCGKSTLIKAILGELPVMGGTVQMSSTRIAFCD
                     QTPWHVNGTVQQSIIGASEFDQRWYAAVVRSCALDEDLRNLPQGDQTQIGSKGIALSGG
                     QSQRIALARAIYAQKDIVILDGCLSGLDGQTENHVWHSLFGREGLLRRCRTTVLIASSA
                     AKRLPYCDHIAVLEEQGGILEQGSFDKLNGNGGYVANFDLPPPDWDFAPEKHLYEAPPK
                     YTERANNAMVTEEDIQAETNRRTGDVAIYYYYLRSVGWTASIIFIVCVTLFIFGQSFPT
                     IWVKLWAEYNQEFPNQRLGYYLGIYAALGAGAMVCLLVSCWQLIIEMIPRSGIAFHKRL
                     LDTVLGSPMSFFASTDTGVTLNRFSQDLMLIDMELPISALNTFATFVLCIAQMILIAVA
                     APFATISFPVVGGSVYLIQKFYLRTSRQLRFLDLEAKSPLYTQFNEVLEGLATIRAFGW
                     QSFLENKSRDLLDRSQRPFYLLFAVQRWLTLVLDLIVAAVATILIVLVVALKGRLSAGY
                     VGVALLNVILFSQSIKLLIHWWTQLETHIGSVARIKTFTTDAISEDLPDEDQTPPPNWP
                     GDGTIEFKNVTACYRPYEPVISKFSISISSGEKVAIVGRTGSGKSSLVLSLFRMIELSA
                     GTITIDGLPLHRIPRQTVRSRLLGLPQDAYLLPGSIRLNADPLKQSNDKAIMQALKDVQ
                     LWDTIVSKGDESKYSHPLDVDVDDLHFSHGQRQLFCFARALLRKDKSSIIVLDEATSNL
                     DHASDSHIQRLLRSKFTAHTIIAVAHKLDTILDFDKVVVMNQGQLVEYGEPHKLLEREG
                     SWFKSLYEDGASIMGPSGEQDISEVGQ"
     PFAM_domain     join(51371..51721,51773..51823)
                     /aSDomain="ABC_tran"
                     /aSTool="clusterhmmer"
                     /database="32.0"
                     /db_xref="PF00005.27"
                     /db_xref="GO:0005524"
                     /db_xref="GO:0016887"
                     /description="ABC transporter"
                     /detection="hmmscan"
                     /domain_id="clusterhmmer_input.path1.gene502_0045"
                     /evalue="8.90E-20"
                     /gene_ontologies="GO:0005524: ATP binding"
                     /gene_ontologies="GO:0016887: ATPase activity"
                     /label="input.path1.gene502"
                     /locus_tag="input.path1.gene502"
                     /protein_end="657"
                     /protein_start="523"
                     /score="71.6"
                     /tool="antismash"
                     /translation="LQGINLAIPRGKITMIVGPVGCGKSTLIKAILGELPVMGGTVQMS
                     STRIAFCDQTPWHVNGTVQQSIIGASEFDQRWYAAVVRSCALDEDLRNLPQGDQTQIGS
                     KGIALSGGQSQRIALARAIYAQKDIVILDG"
     PFAM_domain     52308..53090
                     /aSDomain="ABC_membrane"
                     /aSTool="clusterhmmer"
                     /database="32.0"
                     /db_xref="PF00664.23"
                     /db_xref="GO:0005524"
                     /db_xref="GO:0016021"
                     /db_xref="GO:0042626"
                     /db_xref="GO:0055085"
                     /description="ABC transporter transmembrane region"
                     /detection="hmmscan"
                     /domain_id="clusterhmmer_input.path1.gene502_0046"
                     /evalue="9.30E-24"
                     /gene_ontologies="GO:0005524: ATP binding"
                     /gene_ontologies="GO:0016021: integral component of
                     membrane"
                     /gene_ontologies="GO:0042626: ATPase-coupled transmembrane
                     transporter activity"
                     /gene_ontologies="GO:0055085: transmembrane transport"
                     /label="input.path1.gene502"
                     /locus_tag="input.path1.gene502"
                     /protein_end="1060"
                     /protein_start="799"
                     /score="84.5"
                     /tool="antismash"
                     /translation="CVTLFIFGQSFPTIWVKLWAEYNQEFPNQRLGYYLGIYAALGAGA
                     MVCLLVSCWQLIIEMIPRSGIAFHKRLLDTVLGSPMSFFASTDTGVTLNRFSQDLMLID
                     MELPISALNTFATFVLCIAQMILIAVAAPFATISFPVVGGSVYLIQKFYLRTSRQLRFL
                     DLEAKSPLYTQFNEVLEGLATIRAFGWQSFLENKSRDLLDRSQRPFYLLFAVQRWLTLV
                     LDLIVAAVATILIVLVVALKGRLSAGYVGVALLNVILFS"
     PFAM_domain     53298..53756
                     /aSDomain="ABC_tran"
                     /aSTool="clusterhmmer"
                     /database="32.0"
                     /db_xref="PF00005.27"
                     /db_xref="GO:0005524"
                     /db_xref="GO:0016887"
                     /description="ABC transporter"
                     /detection="hmmscan"
                     /domain_id="clusterhmmer_input.path1.gene502_0047"
                     /evalue="2.70E-22"
                     /gene_ontologies="GO:0005524: ATP binding"
                     /gene_ontologies="GO:0016887: ATPase activity"
                     /label="input.path1.gene502"
                     /locus_tag="input.path1.gene502"
                     /protein_end="1282"
                     /protein_start="1129"
                     /score="79.8"
                     /tool="antismash"
                     /translation="KFSISISSGEKVAIVGRTGSGKSSLVLSLFRMIELSAGTITIDGL
                     PLHRIPRQTVRSRLLGLPQDAYLLPGSIRLNADPLKQSNDKAIMQALKDVQLWDTIVSK
                     GDESKYSHPLDVDVDDLHFSHGQRQLFCFARALLRKDKSSIIVLDEATS"
     CDS             complement(join(56393..56395,56984..57585,57786..57960))
                     /Name="input.path1.gene503"
                     /gene="input.path1.gene503"
                     /source="GlimmerHMM"
                     /transl_table=1
                     /translation="MAGSQWHMLPLDLIEHQIAQVDLLMAMYPGDEVVMEENSRALFDS
                     LNMGLIDNTIPKRKEEDLFTTITSIQDAASNHLHDQNLSNEPQTATTTAQTPLVRAWFY
                     FPSISTRAKRLDLITHAPSFSLTGFLFAGKPGLLCLEGTSSNIDAYMKFIKTESWGDIP
                     SHHKKVSERLREEGPEREGVQRAFADMQEITDEVGERRGRGRIGGYGGCGGVAGGKGVG
                     ERVGEGVDVGEGSDELDRGVGNVSVWSVIYLENIRGV"
     PFAM_domain     complement(57179..57454)
                     /aSDomain="DUF1115"
                     /aSTool="clusterhmmer"
                     /database="32.0"
                     /db_xref="PF06544.12"
                     /description="Protein of unknown function (DUF1115)"
                     /detection="hmmscan"
                     /domain_id="clusterhmmer_input.path1.gene503_0048"
                     /evalue="2.70E-10"
                     /label="input.path1.gene503"
                     /locus_tag="input.path1.gene503"
                     /protein_end="194"
                     /protein_start="102"
                     /score="40.5"
                     /tool="antismash"
                     /translation="FYFPSISTRAKRLDLITHAPSFSLTGFLFAGKPGLLCLEGTSSNI
                     DAYMKFIKTESWGDIPSHHKKVSERLREEGPEREGVQRAFADMQEIT"
     CDS             join(58373..58543,58644..58865,58918..59013)
                     /Name="input.path1.gene504"
                     /gene="input.path1.gene504"
                     /phase="0"
                     /source="GlimmerHMM"
                     /transl_table=1
                     /translation="MGSVVLPHLRTGWHVDQAILSEEDRLVVIRFGRDHDPDCMRQDEV
                     LYKIADKVKNFAVIYLCDLDEVPDFKAMYELYDACTVMFFFRNKHMMCDFGTGNNNKLN
                     WVLEDKQELIDIIETIYRGAKKGRGLVKEKKEVDRGWVLGTLGVGGMVRWESRFTIQA"
     PFAM_domain     join(58385..58543,58644..58865,58918..58923)
                     /aSDomain="DIM1"
                     /aSTool="clusterhmmer"
                     /database="32.0"
                     /db_xref="PF02966.16"
                     /db_xref="GO:0000398"
                     /db_xref="GO:0046540"
                     /description="Mitosis protein DIM1"
                     /detection="hmmscan"
                     /domain_id="clusterhmmer_input.path1.gene504_0049"
                     /evalue="2.40E-67"
                     /gene_ontologies="GO:0000398: mRNA splicing, via
                     spliceosome"
                     /gene_ontologies="GO:0046540: U4/U6 x U5 tri-snRNP complex"
                     /label="input.path1.gene504"
                     /locus_tag="input.path1.gene504"
                     /protein_end="133"
                     /protein_start="4"
                     /score="224.8"
                     /tool="antismash"
                     /translation="VLPHLRTGWHVDQAILSEEDRLVVIRFGRDHDPDCMRQDEVLYKI
                     ADKVKNFAVIYLCDLDEVPDFKAMYELYDACTVMFFFRNKHMMCDFGTGNNNKLNWVLE
                     DKQELIDIIETIYRGAKKGRGLVKE"
     CDS             complement(join(59659..59723,60157..60460,60480..60626))
                     /Name="input.path1.gene505"
                     /gene="input.path1.gene505"
                     /source="GlimmerHMM"
                     /transl_table=1
                     /translation="MISCTGLPIFAATIILNALTGSEAKHGICAFVPRRSFTVTMIMGS
                     PGTARGQQVSKRGRGRGRPVAGPHSYPTPAASGHAGGLNPSRGADPSLYPASDRRPSGR
                     SYGNLSHRPGGRFGGHPYGRPCGRLRGRLASGSFGCRGGLGRIRRDADVGYGLLYGVYA
                     PGCYDASC"
     CDS             complement(join(60856..62629,62828..62835))
                     /Name="input.path1.gene506"
                     /gene="input.path1.gene506"
                     /source="GlimmerHMM"
                     /transl_table=1
                     /translation="MKFPRRSFHKLSRVPRRVQLRQSPVRTSQMAQPAARPAYEQWTHE
                     QLVARIRHLESQAQALGLGQDQTIDQAPAQPQKQKQPPKPFDASRYTTRLVALKFAYLG
                     QKYNGLEHHANNQTPLPTIEEELWKALVKTRLISPTPRTPEEAATYASLSRKTFDRWDR
                     DGAEVNWDGCEYSKCGRTDRGVSAFGQVVGVRLRSNRKKLSEDDDTQGQDTAGQDTAFD
                     DTKDELPYIQLLNRVLPPDIRVYAWCPNPPSDFSARFSCKERRYKYFFTNPCFAPVPGA
                     SARCHAPSSSDMREGWLDIEKMREACKLLEGLHDFRNFCKIDASKQLSNFTRRIFHASI
                     EPVSPLSTPSFISHPALQNSSTQAQPTMYAFVLHGSAFLWHQVRSIVAILFLIGQRLES
                     PSLVTELMDISKNPTRPKYEMASDAPLVLWDCIFPDPSEVQSTEEREHGYTDALGWIYV
                     GDEGGMELKTPGKAKTSGTDAAGKGKWGRGGVMDDVWELWRGHKMDETLSALLLDAIAE
                     QGTSTLDKEEIAEGSGVPKGGPRVFDGGNVGRAKGNYTPVLQRERQEPVEVVNERYAKK
                     KGLDMNRKKPAEEEADE"
     PFAM_domain     complement(61336..61722)
                     /aSDomain="PseudoU_synth_1"
                     /aSTool="clusterhmmer"
                     /database="32.0"
                     /db_xref="PF01416.20"
                     /db_xref="GO:0001522"
                     /db_xref="GO:0003723"
                     /db_xref="GO:0009451"
                     /db_xref="GO:0009982"
                     /description="tRNA pseudouridine synthase"
                     /detection="hmmscan"
                     /domain_id="clusterhmmer_input.path1.gene506_0050"
                     /evalue="8.40E-30"
                     /gene_ontologies="GO:0001522: pseudouridine synthesis"
                     /gene_ontologies="GO:0003723: RNA binding"
                     /gene_ontologies="GO:0009451: RNA modification"
                     /gene_ontologies="GO:0009982: pseudouridine synthase
                     activity"
                     /label="input.path1.gene506"
                     /locus_tag="input.path1.gene506"
                     /protein_end="434"
                     /protein_start="305"
                     /score="103.4"
                     /tool="antismash"
                     /translation="ACKLLEGLHDFRNFCKIDASKQLSNFTRRIFHASIEPVSPLSTPS
                     FISHPALQNSSTQAQPTMYAFVLHGSAFLWHQVRSIVAILFLIGQRLESPSLVTELMDI
                     SKNPTRPKYEMASDAPLVLWDCIFP"
ORIGIN
        1 aacatgtgtt cttgagcgac cttgaaagaa cagacatact aaatcaggtc attcgggaat
       61 ttggattcta tctcggcaaa atcgaggaac agctcactga acaccaacgt ggcgccgtcc
      121 ccggtctcga ggcacttcaa gtttttgcca tcggtgtgat cctcgccacg gcagaggatc
      181 ttcgagcgaa tcaggcatac ccagagacta tgcttcaagt ccagaattgt atgacactgt
      241 tctctgtgcg gtacccgata gtgaggaagt atcgcactat catcgtagaa gctcaacggt
      301 catcaaaggg tgctggctca tctccaagac tgcgtgatct tgtttctgaa ttggatctgg
      361 ctattcccag tcagattcag agattgcttc ttaacgtatg attatcgaca cacaaaagtt
      421 tgacacggaa attgagaatc gaagtctcga tggtattcaa tatttcagtc atatctacaa
      481 tacataacta taagaaaatg ggtaactatt ggactaagcc gttagccttg gccggaattc
      541 cttgtacggc cacgctcggc gccactttcg ttgcagtggc gagtcgatac catccagtgc
      601 ggcgagctct tctacgatct ctactgcctc tagtgtttcc accatgggaa tgatcaatgt
      661 gtttgcgttc acaattgggt tcgacatctt tgcggcgata ctcctgtact ggaaatgcgg
      721 cagaccattc gtgctggatc ggggtctctg cggttgaaac ttggccgtag taatgatatc
      781 tttggcgtct tgtactgagc ggatatgggg tacgattacg cctagagcac cgccgtcgag
      841 tattcttgag atggaaaatt ggtccttgga gggaacgcgg acgatgggcg cgatgccggc
      901 ggcatatagc gctgctatgc ataaatgacc cgttgttcaa ttgttaatcc tgtgcacatg
      961 tctgctggat aaataaattg atgcgtgcca gttgtgtcta gatcgaaaga agagtgctcc
     1021 atatcgataa gaatgccatc ggaccctgtg gtcttggcca tcataggaag ttcgatactg
     1081 cgcacgagct tgaccgagag cgtgtaagct acctcgtcca gagaagcttc ttgcgtaaag
     1141 agttgggaag tgtaatttcc aacatgatgg atgctttgaa gaaaaaggtg tggaaacagt
     1201 tgacaaggct ggaaaatccc aaagtcaagt tgcttgaaag atgtgattat tttgtagcat
     1261 aggttgcgca gcgcttgttc aacaccaatt cattgtcgcg atcgcatcga ctacagtggt
     1321 ggcttgcacc agggttcgcg ccccgcaacc gctaacggtc ccacctcggt ccgccccgtc
     1381 tctctcactg cggagtcaca gagcattcta tcggcttcgt cacgagtcgc tgttcggacc
     1441 acctgcggga ggagtctcgg aggtcgagag atagataaaa gtggggcttc ggacgcttcg
     1501 caaagtcgtc ggacaccgcc cgacgaaact tgtttgtaga gcctacgcgt cagcctcttg
     1561 acactcatgt gattgaagtg tttcgggtag aaatatcggc agctcatgtt tttcgtgact
     1621 cagatctatg tctgggttga cttgataagc tagctacttt gctccaattt gcctcctact
     1681 accaaaagcc tacacctttg ttgaagcgct ttacttccaa gctcagacat gtttgataga
     1741 atagaacatt attaagggga gatcctgtcg cgatatacat agcctctgca tctcgatata
     1801 agaggtgttc accttttgtt ccacagatcc aaaccgtgtc atggcactct ctcctgttga
     1861 agcagtacat aggacacgat tgtaagtcag taactcttta tatatatctc aagaaagtat
     1921 aaatgcagca aggttttaca taatcgtttc aatgtctcca gaagcgccga ctcatagaat
     1981 cgattgaaaa gcaaaatctt ggtctctttc tgagggaaga ggcacacatc tgggcagcat
     2041 gatccttcaa atattactgg atatactctt tgggacctcc gagctcatta cttgggagag
     2101 gatattgcgg gttagctaat aaggtcattg agtagagaga gaaagaacaa cccgaaacaa
     2161 gagcgccagt gaaataagag caaatttgag gaaaaagata gcttgggccg cagcagaggc
     2221 acaggggatg agcatggtga aggagtcgat ctagggaata ttatttactc taatcctgct
     2281 acaaataaga gtccgaacca gcaccctccc tgtggcgaat tttgggctac actcctcgtt
     2341 gagggacggg attgtgatgt gaacgagggg ggtaaagatg ttgtcagctc gaaggatctg
     2401 ttgccaccac gattgttctt cgccgctcga tccttttcac gattccattt cattcttgat
     2461 attcaatcca ttatatcgcg cttcgtcatt tcatatcggt cctctggtac aacagactgg
     2521 tccccgtacc tggatgatgc agctccaata cccaactaaa ctagaaagga aaaaaacccc
     2581 tcctagaaat gtatacaacc ctgctctacg taaatttcat actcaatgct gtatcgatcc
     2641 tgaatccttc taaaaccgtt gttgcaccgc cttaggccgc ccgcatcgat ctacatccgt
     2701 cgccatccgt ggcccccact gcagatcaac atccactacg gtgactttac tggggttaaa
     2761 ccaatggcac gaggcaaata tatagtacgc gtggcagtgt gcgaaggctt aaaatagcct
     2821 gtacatctgt ataggcaaca gagagacaca tgcatagaca aggctatctc tttgcaaggc
     2881 gtattttcgc atacgtgtac acctatctta ttgtaagatg tgcgcataaa tgctatgcaa
     2941 accgccagct ggatgattca cgacgacaag gaaataaaaa agaagaagag aaactactag
     3001 gttacgccgc tgcaccaaac atcaaccatg tccaccatat ccaccacgcc cttcttccgc
     3061 ctcctcacca cctccgtacc acactcctta cgcgtcctct ccgtagtttc cttcatccca
     3121 gcctttctct tccttctcat cggcggtatc gcttccgaaa aagtcaatcc cgccatcgga
     3181 ctcctcccac ttttttctcc tccgctttct cagccctgac cctcatcaac gacaagaaat
     3241 gtacatgttc ggccggaggt ctgaccggaa cgccgctgca catgatgttc gacatgctgt
     3301 tcgggatcgg cttactcatc tgcttgatcg ttggttggat tagcatgggg ggatggatta
     3361 gttctgcgga tgggtggccg attatcttga gcacgtatgg gactacgttt atgcttttta
     3421 acttgtgagt ttgttcggat ttcttctatt tctcttatga tatgcgtcgg ataggggaag
     3481 gaaaatatgc taatttgtat cgcagtggcg tgcatgccta cttcgttctc cagcaggctc
     3541 tcaacgtttt caaaagtggt tctaagtact cttgcgcttg cacgaataca cagttccagt
     3601 acatgtcgtt gccacaagcg agcggaaacg cgcgcagtgg agatgaaagt ggcccattgt
     3661 tggataccaa aggacagcct acggccagtg tggattacga ggaagtggtt tgaggtgcat
     3721 gtcatatatg ttgggtatta atttaattgt ttggagtagg cgtaggtaaa agacagatgc
     3781 ttcggatata tagaacgata gagtttcaaa gattcatttt acgtaccccc aagacaccag
     3841 ataaactttg cgcaataaca gtattttgcg atgtcgctcg gcggaattcg caaaacagag
     3901 aaaacatgca taaactacat tcatcgaaca aatttgggct tttgccgcta ctgcccgcat
     3961 gcgaaagtaa acagtatcat aaacattgga aatggggatg ggttctcatg gtgcacactg
     4021 aatgcctggt ggtctaaaaa agtacaaaac gcctccagcg ccagcaaatg ctcagtcgca
     4081 gtttctttcc tatatcctcc ggattcgtaa caatgcgctt ttcgcgcgcg tgggtattga
     4141 catgcagata atggctcatc aagggtcctg caagcatgca aggacggact catcgaagaa
     4201 gatgctccaa ggtaattagt gtagcgtatg gtcgtcatga aatgtgcttc cagagatgct
     4261 attgggcgcc catatcggcg gacgcaatgc ttcatcaaag cacagtaagc ccaatttgcg
     4321 gaacgtcaac gggatgcacg ctagttggcg gctgtagacg tggtgtagac cgaatcatgc
     4381 acagcaccgc acaaactgat tgcatcgcgg gtaatagggg cccccaggtt aaattgcggt
     4441 tcatccgtgg cctgagcagg tgagcctggc acagatacat cgggcgtgtg tagagcagat
     4501 ggcgagcctt ggtcagaaat gggatcgcag tcaagcttgt ggcttttcca ggcttgcttt
     4561 tggcatgttc tggagcagta gtaggtacgc ttgcagcgag agcagcggag gagagagtgg
     4621 cccgaaggag gcggtctggt gcaggtggaa caagtagtcg ggaaagaggc agagaagaac
     4681 gggttgactg gtgattggtc agtaattatt tttttgaaaa cgtgtctaac gagggagaaa
     4741 cgaaaatgtg cttgattgtg gttcgctata cccctgtcga agtggatcgc ggcgttgctt
     4801 ggcgttggtt tcgcacaccg ctgctccagg acaacggtag gctagcgaag gatccacgtc
     4861 caactccaat taggtcacga agccacatgg gtgacgggat aacgaattga cctcatgaga
     4921 gatgagatgg agggggaaag agaaaaagag agaaaaagtg tgtacatacc tgctccctca
     4981 acattggagg acatggggga aatattcatg gttgcggaat tgatagaaga tgcataattt
     5041 gtagaaggaa tagaagatgt aaagggcggt ggtggagaaa tggaatctga ccttatcagt
     5101 gaatgttcga tactctaaca tgtgctagaa gacgtgaatc cagtacgaca taccttcttg
     5161 gagactatcg tgccgcctcc tttcctcggc catagcattg ctaccctttt cctctatctc
     5221 ttgaaccaaa acctcagtgt ctctattctt caagccattg ccgagactgg tggtgaatac
     5281 attcaagcat acacttcggg gggcatggtt cagtttttag gtttgtgcgg cactgcaagg
     5341 atgtgttgag atgggaaacc gagggagcgg gaatgcgaat gcaggaacaa aggggagtta
     5401 aagaacgaaa ggaaagagaa cagcagctgg ggttcgcaga aatagtttgc ggctcctacc
     5461 cgccagcagg acgggatgta tgaaaagcgg tgtgaggttt gacagctttg gtgagcacgg
     5521 atcgggccca aaccaaaacg agcactagtg attatctgtg cacgcaacaa cgttgtcagg
     5581 cgtgagcaat gcccgatctc tatatcgtaa cagctgctgt ttctgttcat aagatatgcg
     5641 agcgacaggt aatgatgctc gggacacctt tgaaacgtgt tctgcggatt tctcccccaa
     5701 agcttggctt cgccagaggc cttgccaaat acgtcgccat ctatgtagac atgacaagcc
     5761 aaaagaaaag caacggcact cagtgacaca aagcgtacga tggcagatgg ggaaatacgc
     5821 agcttccatc ttacctgagc acgtgagagg ggcatgtcca taagcatcgt tatgcgctgc
     5881 atggcgtgcg atacggaaca tggacgtgcg aagagcatcc aaacaggact gcgttattca
     5941 cggttgtttg agggcagatg gctacgacga atcaatttgc ctttttcacg ggaacggtgt
     6001 ccaatgaagg caagttagct cggtgtcgag ctgggttggc gggcagcgac tgaagctgat
     6061 ttcgaggcga cgaggcaatc gatgttgttg gcggattgct ccattggttt tgcgtagttg
     6121 agcgggggca tgagtaaggt aagctgccag tagcggaccc gacagacagt gagcagctga
     6181 tgtgtacaat gaagccctca gcgtgcacgt gaaggcctct tcaccgctaa tgggcgttgg
     6241 tgtagcaagc tagtgtttct gctcgtgtga tggcatgctc gcatctttgc atccgctgat
     6301 ggggggtctg tagtgggact tgctcaaata cctgctgttg ccgattcatg acaggtgaag
     6361 actagacaaa caaattgcaa gaaggcagga gacggccttg ttgcggcgct gatgttgtgg
     6421 gtgtgaggca gctacggggg gcggcgtgtc gtgcttagtc actcggtacc taccgccgaa
     6481 gaggtattag caatactggc actacggcgg tgatggactg acaagacaaa agaaggcagt
     6541 cacctgggcc aggctatgat ggatgtcaag acggggccgt tgctgggttt ttgcacttga
     6601 cgtaatgcat gatgaacacg acgggctcgc cgctgacgac tacagtatac aatggccaga
     6661 cgcaagatag cttgtattgt tggtgaggca atcatgcaag cccaggtgga tgcccaggag
     6721 cccagacgca gggcaggtgc caacggggga aatcaagtca cgtgagaaca ttgtgcccgc
     6781 gggtgtctca aaaacgattc aacgacaaga cggatccggg acgttgtcca agatgtcgct
     6841 actccatact gtggacacta ggactggtag caggaggaca aggctcctcg gtggcggagt
     6901 gcttcgtcca tgtggtggag aggattagcg cgaacgcccc cgttgacccg cagcgtggtt
     6961 gagcggtgac atgtgcagag cctcacaagc agagtggaga gtgggtaggt aataccggta
     7021 gactacttgg tagactacgt acctagtctg gcagaggagc cggtggtctg cgggctgcgg
     7081 gttacgagtt gcaggctgta ggctgtgggc tgtgggcggt gggctgaggg ctaggagctg
     7141 caagaggtgg gagtcacggc tgattgactc accggcgggc ggatgggtcg atggagggtt
     7201 gctgggcagc gggaaggcgc gcgaactggt ctggtggagc gtggcaacgg agacggcagc
     7261 gattgacgaa tggcagaagt gtcggccgtc gtcgtcgtct ttccggtgag actggaagag
     7321 caaggcccgt ggcaagcggc atgcacgtcg atgcaggcgt ggaagggcga cggaccagag
     7381 ggcgcagacc aagccctgga gacgacacgg gggcgcactg ccacagcggt ggctggtggc
     7441 tggagcggtg ctgcctgcca gtgtccgtaa accagccagg cagccgtctc gttgagattg
     7501 ataaagaggg cgcgaccgag ggcgcgggct ccacgctggg ggcgggcgcc ggcaggctca
     7561 ggcgcagcaa gcagcccccg ccgaacaggt cggtcggaca ggttggaatg aagacggcgg
     7621 gccttctgac agcgccgcat gccacactgc cagtgcctcc gacttgtcgt catctggggg
     7681 aggccacccc cggcgcccaa gtgcagtcac cgccctcgct aagcccaccg gccctgcccc
     7741 aagctgcccc aagctgcccc cagctgcccc caagcgccct tcgttacgtg ccggcgtgcg
     7801 tgctccacca gcccacccct gcccacctcc caggcatcca taccctccct agccctgccc
     7861 tgccacaacg ggcacaagat atatatcgcc ctcgcccatg tccaccatgc accccaactt
     7921 ggaacatccg gccagcgtcg ttgactcgac gcccacttcc aaacacacca gatgcccgcc
     7981 cgtatccagc accaccaccc ccagatgcct gccatcatca cctccaagac ctcgtccggc
     8041 tcgaggaagg agcgcaatgt cggcttcatg cgcgaccccg tctctgccgt ctcgcgtccc
     8101 gtgaatgccg aagagtcctg ggccgcccac cacttcgaga cccacgccca caactgcgcc
     8161 tactgccacg acccctacga cgtccaccgc aaccacgaac agctctgcga cgtcggccac
     8221 cgccttgccc aggaggtcgc ctcgttcctc taccagcacc ccgacggcaa gacatacagc
     8281 accgtcgagg aagacagcaa gctggtccag atcgaggtgc cgccggccta cgtgcaagtc
     8341 cgcagtctcc tcagggccat cgagcgcagt ctccgtcatc gctcgcgcac ccccttcgtc
     8401 tccatggacc gcacctacta tgttgccgct cgcacgcctg ttcgttcgcc ctccgtcaag
     8461 gtcagccagg atgtcaccca caagcacaag tcgcgacccc gctctggcga gatcgtcgaa
     8521 tggcccagcc ctcaacccag caagaccaag atggccgtcc aagtcgacac caactcatcc
     8581 aagcgcggct ctttgtacga gcaagatatt gcagcccaac gccgcaatgc aaagaactac
     8641 aggatcgagg tccgcgaacc ctcggtgctg gacgtccgcg aacagcgtct gtccggctac
     8701 tacaggtgaa gagccaaggg gctttgtctt tttgtccact tttaccaaaa caccaaccgt
     8761 aacacgacta cgcaaaatac cgcatgatac gctctgctgc ggcagctgac aagcgccgcc
     8821 cgactcgatg ccgctcaacg gaatcgccag catgtaacag gtctgatcct tggtccttgt
     8881 tttgctctgc ttgcaggaag aagcattgcc tttgctgttt gatatactgg gttagctacc
     8941 aagcttggag gataggatcc ccgcttgggt gcggaggacg gcgctgatgg tagaatcgtc
     9001 aacaatgacg tcgaccacga gaaatcgacc atgttgaatt catgtacaaa gtcgcttcca
     9061 gagctgcaaa cagcccgtga cgaccgtatg cgcacagcgc ctccatcaga tagttggcct
     9121 aacggcgtag atagccatta caatatgact cttaacttat ttcaacttat tgcctgcctg
     9181 tctcgctcgc acaccctcgg gtccaaccca catgcaagta tgcaccccct accaccaccc
     9241 tcgtccacac ttccgcaccc gcatgaccct gatagcctgg tcgcccaaac aagacacacc
     9301 tcccaatctc ccagtctgcg ctccaatcaa atgctcccgc agcgccatgg gccaatcgtg
     9361 ccatcgccct tcttgccctt tttaggcctc gactagatct gcgtgcatca ctctgcaagc
     9421 cacggatgac tgcatccagc gtggataaaa tggccgagtg actcgtttac acggtactgt
     9481 tgatactgtc gaggtgaaag gtggggcagt tgggtgactc cttgcggtat agcgcctcct
     9541 acgagcacct tgcgacactg gagcaccttc cgaggagtca tggtcgttgc ccaccaatcc
     9601 atggcagcga cccagattcc gtgcggcctg gaacgcatac cgcaccttgg gaatgcgcgg
     9661 ccatcgtttc tcgtggcgcg tgatatttcg ccctgaggca ccaatattga aggacgtcga
     9721 ctacatacat acatagtgta gactactgtt tgccctgccg tgtttcatct gccctctgcg
     9781 cctgtacggc atgtccatgt ggtccatgtg cacaccacct aggtaccacc atgagggagg
     9841 ccgcgccgtt tccaacgccg gcaaacgttg cgggttctgg tctggccagg tggaagtatc
     9901 tacagtacag taggactcgt caacctgagg ccaacttagt ctgtcacctc gggcctcagt
     9961 tgttgacgtg tgcctgacac gtctggagaa tagtcgagga taccgttgct ttcttcgccc
    10021 aggataggca aagatgcgat tgtgcaaaga ccttctccac tctgtgaact ggcaagcgtg
    10081 tcgggtgagt ttcaatctct ggttttgggt tgcaaaaagg gtcttggaca cctgagaagc
    10141 tagcgtcgat gaggtgtcct gaagcggagc aaatcgctgg agagagagag acgttgaagg
    10201 gcaagcttgg ctggccagct ttcgtccacg gtcactttct gacagcttgt cgctccaccg
    10261 cgtcttccct ttttcgtgcg ttcctgtcca ggtcacccca gcaccgccgg cacaactcag
    10321 acgtgttcag cgcacgaact ttttcctcag gcccgttagc ccgcgaatgc atcgactgtg
    10381 gccggcgatt ggaggcgcgc gcggggatag acgcgtgtgg agtttcaccg actttccatc
    10441 gccggtgtcc tcggttacaa ggggccgcat cgcattgcag cctcaccggt gaccggtgac
    10501 ccactttctt ccatatgatg ggcgatcagt ttcgagacac cgggaccgag ccttgctttg
    10561 ctggccactt cgttgttatt gtggtgagag tatgcttaga ctattgatcg tcagaagggt
    10621 atgcgacgac gacggtggct gcggggcaag catcgcagcc cgactttgag acaggtcgag
    10681 ccgtccatag actgccctaa ttgcagcttg catagcttca tcatcaaaac gtacacacgc
    10741 ccggcagggc tgtgcttgtt ttgtagaatg gcagaaaaac gagtgttgat tcgatgagga
    10801 gtgatggggc tgtgttgtga acgagagttc agccccggag cgccacaaac cccacgtgat
    10861 gtcgtgatat cgcaaagctg catcaacagg cggaatggct gtgcaaagat acgaaagctt
    10921 atctattagg acctcactca acagtcttaa tgtccgtgat atgcgagaca cgagctgccc
    10981 agatcggtgt ctggatggac tgatctcttg atgccacgtc tccgtgcact aatgcgttga
    11041 ggtttgcgca gaaggagtct tacgaacaat tcatcggtga aacgttcgca gtctagcaat
    11101 caaaaaagaa acaacacagt ttgaataaga gatcgtagta ttgacatggc ggttgcttaa
    11161 acctccgcca ttcccgcgct ggctgattgg tcaatgaccc ttgcgccgaa gatgatccga
    11221 ctctgcgcat gccaattcga aaacctcact caacttcatc aagtgtccgc accccgcaac
    11281 gttgctcgag tatggcgaaa aaaggtaagt tttacccaca gcatgcactc catttcttca
    11341 ctcgacgaat tgatgccttc ccctccgcgg cggtagagcc gcactgcctg tccaaacccc
    11401 tagcgaaaca cgaagctgac tgcttgggtg aacagcgaag tcccgcacca tcatggtgcg
    11461 cctgatctcc atggccatga cgggctacta ccgaacgctg atgcggccgc gcgttcaccg
    11521 accgctgagc atgatgaaat acgatcccat cggtacgcaa ctacctcgca cgctgccccc
    11581 gagcccacga ctgccggacc ccttatttca aacggccacg gaaattgggg gactgtgtcg
    11641 cgatcgctgg aaggtgtaca tgagtgcgga accttgactg acaggggaac agtgcgaaaa
    11701 caagtgttgt tcctggagca gaaacgagga aagaaataaa cggtgccacg gtccattcga
    11761 cgcgaacgct accggatcga ttttgcgctg cggtaacctg ctatcgatat gaaccaagaa
    11821 gttcacgagc ataccaatga ggtggatgga attcagcggc ttccgacccc gaggtcaggc
    11881 agacttgggg cgtatttaag agtctcgtgc tatgaagagc attgtagaga tatgtttgca
    11941 tactgtacca tacaccatgc atggcctggc gttatatatg atattttcaa acgttttcgc
    12001 aacatgcaac ccccgtgtgt ctataacatg gacaaagaat attacgtcgc ggcctccatt
    12061 gcagcaatcc cagcttccta cgccttgcca ctgctttcac agatatccat ccacctctct
    12121 gtctcagcct gcagcacttc cattccctgg tcgatcaatt tcaccaacga catggtactc
    12181 gcgtttttct tcagatgcgc attccataca tccaacaata ctctgttcac gttgagtttc
    12241 acggctccgt tgtcgatagc ctgcctcatg acctctggcg ggaaatcatt tgtaccgtgc
    12301 agcgcaatga gcacgcgacc gttaatctgc ttgtgaatag cggtcaactt gtcgaaatgt
    12361 atctgtcccg gagcgggtcc agagggccca tagtcaccgt ggacgttgcc gattgacggg
    12421 gctagaacat cgatgccagc agcgatgaac ttgtcgacgt cttccggggt ggtgaaaagc
    12481 gctgcgtcgc tcgttaatga tgcttcttgc tcaatgaatt atagaatatc tgtgcatgga
    12541 aaggagaagt gtgaacccta ccttctaaac cctctgtatc ggcaatccca tcttcccctc
    12601 cctctatcct cccgctctcc gcctcaacag ctatccccct atcgtgacat tccttcgcca
    12661 acaccttggt cttctccaga ttctccgctt catcataatg cgacatatcc accatgaccg
    12721 agtccaccgg caacgtagca ataatctcgc ggatatgctc tacattctgc gcgtgatcga
    12781 tgtgcagaca gagtgggacg ctggctgacc ggacggccgc ggcggcggca tgtgcaaggg
    12841 tggggagttg cttcagggta gaggggaaga gctgaatgat gaggggtgag cgctttgctt
    12901 cggcagcgcg gaccattgct gtgagctgct cgacattgta tcttatcaac gtcagttgaa
    12961 gatcggtttt gtaaatagag ctgggttccg tacgcgattg cggccaagac gccgtatttg
    13021 cctttcgcgg cggcattcag gatgtccagc gttcggtttt tgctgctttg ggccattttg
    13081 gaaatattat gggtggcgta ttctgagtgt attgttgttg ataactcaca gatattatga
    13141 aaatagggac caggacagca tgagctattt cagcattgac gtagctacca gcgacaccct
    13201 gttcaatttg tacgattccg agctggcttc ttccccggct ccaatccgac gacacatgat
    13261 taagatgtcg ggagcttgtg tccccagact aggttcgcgt cgaaaccaaa ctgcattggc
    13321 aacatagcat ggtggggaac tgcatgagtg ctcgtctcga ggcagggttc agcaagcgag
    13381 tggcgacgtc actgctaccc catggagacg gttccccgcg tgttttaaaa aaggcgatca
    13441 tcacgctgac tcgggttatc agtgtttcaa gcagctttgt ttatactact gagtcgtgct
    13501 aggtgcactg tcgacctaat gtaggtttgc ggctcgcaac gtggcacggc agcgtgcaga
    13561 gggtcccggc taggctatgc ggcaactgtg ggtggaatcg gttccgctgc acatccgcaa
    13621 tctgcggaac acgacgacta gaccgaaact acttcgctgg agaaaagtgg ttggaattta
    13681 tcaaatcatt caagtacttg taatcgcttg taatagacag cagggtatgg catgctttta
    13741 ttaacattca tgattaagga tcgactctcc agtaactcgc aagatcatca agcagtgtct
    13801 tgggaggaaa cttggtaata tcaagcgttt tttccaatag ctgtagcacg gcgttctgct
    13861 taactggtgt ttgtacacaa agtcccgcta cgttgttgtt agtgtttctt ctttaatggc
    13921 agggttcatg aaagtccagg cagacagaaa acttgggcat ctgcccgtga cggctctact
    13981 ccttgtgccg tcctgtgata cacgacatgg aaatatacag aaaatggctt atgtgctgat
    14041 agaatcttgc caattctgtt taaatccagt gcactttgga acgacacgca aaggattgag
    14101 cccaagagat gccccaagta tctagccgtt cgtagtgcca tgactcacct gcatataggg
    14161 cctggtaatc gacaaaagca cttggaaggt cgctgccctg atgcatcagg gctatgccgc
    14221 atatcgtctc gacgctttca tccaaaagcc gctgtcgccg actgaactca ctcattccgc
    14281 cgatggaggg ctggttaata agaacaacta tacgagcgaa gtgaaacatc tggatcgcca
    14341 ctgcgtaaga cggaggatgg atccagatgg gtgtgaacag tccagattgc ggcgcggatt
    14401 gcgcatagat cggctggaaa gaaggcggta gaattcggta ccagtcgtcc agagcttgaa
    14461 gtagcttgtc gccttggtcg atccgaatgt tcatctcgca atgcttctcg ttggcagcaa
    14521 agtcaacaca tcttgcacaa atgtagacga tccgagtcgc cagttcgtct ggtgttaaat
    14581 cgataagtct cttggtcggc ctccatattg ttaatacgcg acgggactcg cgaaatgcga
    14641 cccagatgtc ttgtcgcaac cacatccacc aggctgctct ccttaatccg tccttcgtct
    14701 cgccgttatt atcttgtgac cgttggatcc aaaagatacc tcgtaaatgg cgttcccaac
    14761 ccccatcgct atatctacca gatgcatcga acatctcata tgtgctaatc agaatggcag
    14821 tcgcaataat ctccgtcgat cttgtatagg aagggtaaac aagattctgg gagagatatt
    14881 gcagtgtttc caggtaatat tgcgttgcga cttcgtgcaa cggattgact agtccactgg
    14941 tttcttgtaa actgcaatgc gacactggcg tttgagcatt gtaagcttga tggggtgatt
    15001 gatgttcgga gagcaatgcc atgtgtcgag ccgccactgc aagtagtgac ttcagcaacc
    15061 caatattgtg tacggcgagt ttcgggacca tatttgtgaa atgctttggt gggtttagca
    15121 aatctagaat gggacccaga acattaatgt aatgatgaaa aagccggagc tcgtcgtctt
    15181 ttaatccgat gatgttgtgg gatctccatg gttcgaaggc agcatcagtc agacgacttt
    15241 gtcctgctgg gtgaagttgg ggatcgatac cggttctcga atccggaaca gggctttgcc
    15301 ttctcgagag actgatctcg gcaaagccta gattatgttt ttgaatgtta ttgatggcat
    15361 cctcagccaa aaggtcaaac cattcgaatg gtgctgaact gggcgatgga agtgaggttg
    15421 ataatgcgac aggcgataga tcgaaacgca actcgggtga ttccccaaac actctcacac
    15481 ttccatcact gatggatttt cgggtcatgg gtgagtcgcg gactacagag agcttgggtt
    15541 gagtaggaga agtgacagtc gctaccgcct gtacaccggc ccccggctct gcagaatcat
    15601 cagtggtatg tgcataggcg cactcccttt cgctcttgag acattgccca cagcggggtt
    15661 tgctttcatc acacttcacc cgccttttgc gacatgtcaa gctggactaa tgttagtagt
    15721 ggactttaat gtgaagactc ttcgtctgat ccagaccatg gtggtcagat ttgaaagact
    15781 cgaagtgttg tgaggcaatg agatgtatgc gcgggtgtgc gtgactgaac aactctagtg
    15841 gcgatagagt ttcccatagc cggaaacggt acattgtggg tgagcttacc agccagtcgt
    15901 agtgcggaga ccccgcgcgc gcgatggtcg agacttgcga ggcttgttgg caggcatcac
    15961 agcgcatctc gcattgtcaa aagccttcgc gtcgaggagg cgtgctgcgc tcggttcgag
    16021 ggggaagagg agctggggaa gcatggggtt ctactgggtc tgggtagccc agctccggtc
    16081 cgattaggac ggacattctc cacacgctag ctaggcctcc gctggacggc gaaaactctg
    16141 cgatgcgttc acggagcatg cggttatctg cgcgcatgag tgcggagaag aacgagcagg
    16201 ttgatgcggt cgtcatggga atgcgtgtgc gactcgcggg tgtttcgctg tcatgcgcgc
    16261 gcctgagcac gcgcgcgtta acgttcactc tctgtacaat tcgtgcatcg ctcttctcac
    16321 gtcatggtag ccattcacgc cttgtacgta tggtgattca tctaaaaaag cagaatgaaa
    16381 cttggtattc gtgctatcgc tattatcaaa tcttaaatgc cccagaactc cacccatgca
    16441 gcagcacacg atttctttac caagcgccta caatgccagc aataggaatg tcgatgcctg
    16501 tggtgtacgt cgcgccctct gatagcagat acacataggc accaccgagt tctcgtggat
    16561 ctgccagtcg tggcatgccg ccgtagtact gcatcttcaa gttccagtcg gccgccttct
    16621 ccacgtagta ggtcatctgt gtccttacga aaccagggga gattgaattg acacggatgc
    16681 cgtgtttggc ccactccatg gcgagcgtgt gggccatgtt tcttacggcc gccttagtgc
    16741 cgccatatgg cgcagagggg gcagctcggt tcgggcggta cgaagtcatg gacgcagtga
    16801 agacaatgga tcccttgatc cccagttcga tgaacttgtt cgccgctgcc ttcgcgcaaa
    16861 agtacgctcc aaagacattg agattgaaca gctgctccaa ctgggggcgg tcgaaatcta
    16921 gtgccggctg gtgcttggtc atgccggcat tcgcaatcat gccatcggtc cggcccgatt
    16981 gagcaacaac ctggtccaca gctttggtaa cactctcttc cgatgtgacg tcgcaattga
    17041 tgtagtgcac ccgcttcgga ttcgcctgtt ggagttgctg gaattcctcg ccgggctcaa
    17101 ataggtcaaa agaatagatc tccttcgcat cgttggcaag gcacacagtc gcaaggccaa
    17161 gcccaatgcc acggtttgcc cccgtaataa caataacctt gttcttgagc gttatcttcc
    17221 aatcatggtc cggtcctggc tcggtcgaga tatattcggg tgcaggtacc gactgtgcga
    17281 cctgggttgg cacatcgctg gccttagatg cttcatttgt tgtggcagag ggcgacatta
    17341 tggcagaggt cggacagggt ctctaaaatt atagcgataa cacgaaacga gagataggtg
    17401 gctgaggatg gatggagctc caacacggac ctcgagctgc tttatacgac tgaaaggcca
    17461 tagaaaacgc tgcagccaca acttttgccg gagagaagtc ctgcctggcc ctgccgaatg
    17521 gtcttccata gagacctgct ccgtggaagc aaacatagct ccacgaattg tgttggaacc
    17581 gagaccttgc cacgagacga caacgacctt ccctagtaca ttgtgggtga taaaggaacg
    17641 cacgctaaga gatgtgcctc gcaacgaggc atgctcggct gacttgccga gggtgcgctc
    17701 aaactgctgg tttcccagct cgcccaatca ggcttgtaac cttgcaacac taacccgcaa
    17761 gcctggggcc tggaggacct cgggcgatat gagggttagc catgtgcgga ggaaacccat
    17821 cattcggtaa aatccggggc agccttctgt caccccagct cacacgactc caaatatgta
    17881 taaagtttga tctgcacttc ctttgacgtg atatcaacca agagctcggg tgcaatcatt
    17941 tactcccgtt gcctctgtca taaattttct gcagctctaa attcattacc gaggggcaac
    18001 aatcatgact tcgacaccac ggtctgtcga gcacttcgac gtcgacacga aaagcatcga
    18061 tgccaccaaa cacgaacacg tcgagataac agcagatggg atatcatgga caccagaaga
    18121 ggagaagaag gttctgcgca agatcgatct tcagcttatg ccgatgatgt ggctcatgta
    18181 cctcctctcc tacatggacc ggaccaagta acacaaccat gtcgctttct tgatgccaaa
    18241 tattgactct attccagtat tggcaatgca aagattgcag gtatgcagac ggatcttaac
    18301 ctcacatcga atgagtacag tatctgtctt gttgtcttct tcggtaagta acgatgaaga
    18361 atttgccctc ggcttggcgc taacaacaac agtcacatac gtcgtcttcg aagtgccctc
    18421 gaacatgctg atcgtgagga tccgaccatc catttacctt cccatcatca tgacgatttg
    18481 gggtgctctg acctgctgca tggctgcgat caaagattac gagcacttgg ttgtgctccg
    18541 tatctttgtc ggtgtcttcg aagccggctt cggacctgcc atgctgctcc tcatgtctag
    18601 ttggtataag cgcgaggaac agtcaaaacg tttcggcatc tatatctctg cagccatcct
    18661 ttctggtgct tttggaggtc tccttgctgg tgccattact gggggcatgg atggcgcggc
    18721 tggataccgt ggctggcgct ggctcttcat catcgagggt gcagccacca tcttcgtcgc
    18781 gatcatgtcg tacttcattc tccctgactt cccttccact agttcaaggt tcacagagcg
    18841 tgaaagacaa attgcatgtg cgcgcttgac gcagagtggt gtgactgcca ctgcggaagg
    18901 tgccgagaga atgggcaagg gcaagtcatt catcctcgcc atcaaagatt ggcgcactat
    18961 tgggtttgtc ctcgggtaca tggtaagttg cttactatca tctgaacaaa gttcatacag
    19021 ctaacgtcac ggaggtcatt gtcggttcct ccaccctatc ctacttctac ccaacgctcg
    19081 tcaacggcct cggctatact tccactgttc aagcacagta catgacggtt cctatatacg
    19141 ccgttgcgtt tgtctgcact gccatcacag cctactttgc tgatcgcatc ccgaaccatc
    19201 gtggtctcat cattgccggc tggctcacct tctcactcat cacctcgata cttgtgtgtg
    19261 tcatttataa cttcaccgcg cgctacgctt tattggtacg taattactgg acacatattg
    19321 agtgggcgtt tatatcagca agagaaagaa acctttcgct tggctaagac gtggaccaca
    19381 ccccgtaccg tcacctctat atcgacatct tgctaacgtt ttgtaggtgt taatggctgc
    19441 tggtctctgg gcctccaatg ccatctccct atcatatgct ggagccacat ttggagacat
    19501 ggagcctgag gtccgtggtg ttgcacttgc tttggtcaac gcgctcggca acctcgcgca
    19561 aatctatggc gcgtatctgt ttcccgccga tgacaagccc aaataccttc ttggctttgg
    19621 tgtcatctcg ggaatgttgg gtgtcggtgt tgttgtctat gttattatgc acattttgac
    19681 ccgcaggaag gacggcctaa gcaggttctt ctaggctttt atatctgact taagtcatga
    19741 aggcaatata cctctttaga catagcacag tgtatagccg caattaattt tctcatttta
    19801 tgatggttgt cacccgcaat gtcctctctc gatatttaac agtcttcact ggtagcaaag
    19861 aaccatgtct taacgaatga ttaatggatt tatgaacata accaaagcgg agttttacaa
    19921 cgaaatatga aaccagaact atgtatacac caaagattcc ttcacactac tacttaggaa
    19981 atacctcctt ctccagcaaa ttatttcttt gttggtgatc cttctttgag tcccttccca
    20041 gtttccttcc gcttcaaacc aagccccatc ttccttgcga atgcacccag accactctcc
    20101 cttctctcca aattttcttt ttcacccgca ccgttcttgc cattaacctt ccccttttct
    20161 ccccagggac tcatctcgtc cctttcaatc tgcttctttc gctcgtcagc cagaagcctt
    20221 acttgatcta caaagaccgg cttgtcaagg aggtcctcga ccctcacttt ccaaccgtcc
    20281 tcatgatcaa aggtagatgc gatttgagct agacccataa tgtcgccgcc cagttggaag
    20341 aagtccgagg ccagatctaa ttccgggggc gcgttgttgg tctcgtcgcg aaggttttgc
    20401 tcccatgcgt tgcgcagctt agccgcgaga ttagacagct ccgtcttaga aaggccggtg
    20461 tcagtgggta gggtaagcgg ttgtttctcg gctgacttct tgcgagtcgt ctccgaggtg
    20521 atggttgtag agctctgtga gtctgcctct gatagagcag gcagtagtgt gtatggatcc
    20581 tcagaaaagg tgatgacgtt tgcacagagc aggtcgaaaa tgttttgcgt gaaattggct
    20641 gagagcgtgc tgtttggtgc atatgtgaga gtcacttcaa cttcattgtc gctcttcgtg
    20701 gtggaaagga tggatacgtc ggcaaagtct tcttgagaag cgacggcacc cagcttgaac
    20761 ttgattccac ccagaagaag gctcgcatcc tcatccggga tgttttgatt atgttgaatc
    20821 acactcgaaa agttggtcca gtcaggccag tccgtgcagt tgcgcgtgat ttctctaaac
    20881 cctagagatt catacggcat gttgtttatc tgctgctctt ggatgtaacc aagaaggtca
    20941 aggacggtcc attctgggcg gtaaacgaca cgaacaggta ccatgttcag acaggggcca
    21001 atgatcttct cgacgtttgg cacaccactg ttacgtccag aaatgacgtg accgaaaacg
    21061 acatcagact tgccggcgat ccgggcaaga gtgactgccc aagcagcttt catgacagtt
    21121 gccgtggtaa tgttgacgta cgatagggat ggaactgtga gaatttgctt gagtgtgatg
    21181 gtacgtccag cagatcgttg ataattaggg ccgtatcggt gtacaatctc cgtcatcttc
    21241 gaacctctca gcacttcgcg ccaatggtca tgtgcacccg cgattgttct cgctgtctcg
    21301 cgaacatagt taccgaaact gggcgtggag gatatcggca ggccattata gccagactgg
    21361 agtgattcaa gtatcttgcc aaagcagaaa ccgtcgtatt gtgcatgtga aagccgcata
    21421 acaactcggt aatgcccatt gctcttttgc ttagccacaa caaactgaac gaaggcttca
    21481 ccaagtctgg gcccgtgttc acgatctttt tgtcgcaact ctgccgtgaa ttcgtctaga
    21541 ctttggtctg tctcttggta gacaaaatcg ggctgaagtt tcctgaggac aacctgaagg
    21601 aagcgatccc cataaggcac gaacacggtc ctcagtatgt cgaaggcctg gacaattcgg
    21661 aaacacgctt gcttcagctt ccgaatgtcc aatggtcctt cgccttccaa gtaaaaatga
    21721 ttgagcatcc atcttgactc cagcagagtt cctgtgatag caagagcttg gaagtcggtc
    21781 acaggtagta cgtcggatat gccacctttg aacacttgga ctttcgagat gacgctgtcg
    21841 acattagggt ctccaagtaa tgacaccgac ttgggagtgg actcttcgtg tatagtctgt
    21901 ggcaggttgt ctttcgtact gtttctgcgc ggcatctgag gtctcgcgtt ttgggagaaa
    21961 ccagaccact tcttaaacat ttgttcatcc cgctcttgta attgacgctc cgagtgagct
    22021 ggtggtgtgc ttccgtcttc cgtggccttg tcatcagcgg cttgttcgga aaccatggat
    22081 tgaaaatcgc gccacgcagt tactgtccgc tcaggaatct ggatcttagg ctttgtagag
    22141 ttcccagttg catctttgag actttcgcca ccggctcgag acatcacctc atcaataacc
    22201 tctccagcga cacgaacaac ctataatctt tagtcagtgc ttaaaggtct aataagtgca
    22261 gacttaccct ggccatatcc gcgaaagtag gattcttaaa aacatctgcg actgtcattg
    22321 acaaaccctc ttcccttgca gcgcccacaa gtctcatagc gataatgctg tctcctccca
    22381 gttggaaaaa tgaatcttct ttatcaatgg aatcctccac catatcaagc aaatcactcc
    22441 acaatgcaag caacttcttc tctacaaaat ccggcggcac tgatttgagc gtttctgtcg
    22501 ccattacccc agctgctgct accatatctg ccgccgtctg aatccggctc cctgtttcac
    22561 tagctgcgct catccttcga gagcgtaccg aagctgtttc aaggtttctc cctcgcatgg
    22621 attgtgacgc tttccttgcg agcatgccag ccatttggtt tgtcatttca ctcaccgttg
    22681 actgagcagt cattggtggg agcttgttct tctccagtac ctggttgaca atctgaggta
    22741 ccatttcgct aacgattgac cggatgaggt tgccccaatc gggagcgttg ttcgcgactg
    22801 gggtcgggct ctgagggtat tcgatctttg gtatgattgg tgcagtcgat acggggtcag
    22861 gaacttcatc gcgcggacta gagattggtg atcggatgga aggtgtgaat gccttgggcg
    22921 ttgatgcctt cctcggtcgg actgtgatcg cggcatcgag ctcggcgatt gtttggtttg
    22981 gatcagcgag aatttgagaa agaatcttca caaggtaaga cgaaaccttt ttcgcttcag
    23041 tatcagagac agaatccgtc cagtatgcca gtcgcacacc ctcatcgttg cgagtagtgt
    23101 cgatgttgac agtgatcgcg aattcgcttg ggtcgccacc atcaagatgg atgaattcaa
    23161 catccgaatc tttcgcccgt ggctcttctg ttgcaccttg attctggacc gagacggcgg
    23221 tgttgaagag tgcttgatta gagaggccta aatcatgctg gaactgcgca agggagcaat
    23281 gttggtacgg caagctgtcg atgaagtcat tctgaacctt ttcgcagatg ctgaggaacg
    23341 agagtgagtt agacaccttg gttctagaga ccaacatgtt gatgaaggct cccactgcgc
    23401 tctggatacc attgacaggg atgttccggc cggatgtcaa ataaccatag caaacgtctg
    23461 acgagtttgt atagattcgg agcacaagtg cccaagcagc aaggagtatg ttagcgaaag
    23521 tgacgttgtt cctttcagcc aacgactgaa ctgcagagaa gttgccgaat ttcacgaaca
    23581 acgaatgtaa ttggcgttgc ttgcttgaat gctgcggtgt actggggaag tagcagggtc
    23641 ggacaccttg tagatgtccc ttccagtaat cgatcgcttc tttgagaggg agtgaccgta
    23701 ggtgtttgat gtaatcactg taaagtggtc cttcatcgtc acctagctcg ccttcgtacg
    23761 cttgttccaa ttcttgacgg ataacaccca gtgacccacc atcgaccaca gcatggttga
    23821 tctccatctt ggctacaact ctacctgaag aggtttgtat gactgcgagt tggtgtggaa
    23881 gatgaggctt cttctttccg ttcaagtcct ggtatctgat tgaattgagc ttagcagtaa
    23941 gctcatcgtc cctacaagat agcagaacag cacctgcatc aaccgtgcgc acgacgatct
    24001 gatcgaatac acctccctta cagacactgt cgacgaatac agtgcgcaat gcagggtgac
    24061 ggtgaacgac ctttttccat gcttgcaaca agcgctggac gtccacacgg ccatgttttg
    24121 ccttcaattc gaaggtagtg taagaccagt atgctctggg atctttgatc tgactcaaga
    24181 tcataccctc ctgcacagca gcgcatggat acatgtcttc tacttgtggg tacgtaacac
    24241 cgaccgatgc aaaagacttg acaacgcggc cgagtcgatc gtacgaatcc aaagacagaa
    24301 gtggaaaatc ggatatcgtc ggctgagggg tttcaatttt ggagagacca gagatgatct
    24361 cctcaagtgt gcgttggcac tcaagaatcc atcggcgaat tcctttctga ttcttcatga
    24421 atcggttgta catgaagcta aactgaatct ttccgttggt gattgaggcc gatatctcga
    24481 acaaagatag tcttcgcatg gaagtaccgg tatcagccat ttttcgctcg tcgtcttcgc
    24541 tgaattgcat tggctggaaa agtgcatctg ttgtctcaag ctgttgcatc tttcccaggt
    24601 aattgaacac tacctccatt ggctcatggt ctgcgaatct tgtttgtccc tcatcagtca
    24661 ggaagcgatg agcaaaataa ggacggccat tgtctgcgac tttgcgacgg gtgtctttca
    24721 cttggcgaac ggtatgtatg acatcgtcct cgtcttctgc gatggctaca ttcactgggt
    24781 atattgctgt gaaccagcca acggtccgcg acaaatctag actgctgaat tgccatggct
    24841 ctcgcccgtg catctcgttg aatatagttg gtgttttgcg agtgacaaag atgcgcgaga
    24901 aggagtgtgc gattgctgcc aagaacagat caactatgtc tgtccgcagt gcagtatgat
    24961 tctcttgggc caaagtggta atactctcat caagcacgaa ggtttcccgt tcgacgtcac
    25021 catagacatt gtcgcgttgc gcgaggcccc agaacgtcaa gtcagctggc tcggcataga
    25081 agctctgctc tttcatggcc aaaatctgtg cggagtccgt agtgtgcgag atttgcctgt
    25141 cgttccagga tgcgaacgaa agcccttttg caactggact ggagccgaag cagtgagtag
    25201 ttcctccaaa tcgtcgagga taatcctcca actcacaaca tctatgacca gatggtgagc
    25261 agcgaggaac agaacctgcc catctgtttg cgtgttgaac aacacagcag caaaaagtgg
    25321 cccgttggta atgttaaagc tttgttgcgt actagagatg atcgtaggca agtcggaaat
    25381 ttgaaagtga ttgtaaacac taaaagtgta tgcatcggtg gtgtttcctg ggatgatttg
    25441 gacccactcg ccactgtcct ccttgctgaa tcttgcgcgc atcatcgaat ggcactgaac
    25501 tatcgcatca agtgccccct gaagtttttc aggatccatt tggcgcgaca ggcgcagcgt
    25561 aaaagactga ttgaattgag agcttctgtc gttatgcaag ctttgaaagt agaagcgctg
    25621 aatcggagac agcgcaaatg gtttatcgat agtttctttt ccaacgtcga atgcagcaga
    25681 agttccaacg gtctcagcga gatgagccag cgttttgctt ctcagcactt ggtccatagt
    25741 catgttgata ccttcttttc tggctcgtgc tagtagttgc atcgccgtga tggaatcgcc
    25801 tccaagcgag agccatgatc cgctcacctt cacatcttca atcgggatat tgagtacctt
    25861 ggaccagatg gactgcatct ttgcgaccga atcagaagcc ggtaaagcgg gctcaagggc
    25921 actgtccata tccattattg cacggtacgt ctcctcgttc atctccatga gccatcctcc
    25981 gacctgtttc ttgtcaagct tagccgaagc tagagctgga atgtatggaa cggcaatcca
    26041 caatgttggt accatgtagg caggtataag gttggaaagc ctttctttcg cggctctgat
    26101 ttgtcgaagg atgtccggat gactcaatgg tgtattccaa ggtttaccat caccagaagg
    26161 tgtgtggtgg aaagatacga cagctgtaag cttccgcttt gcggcacccg acttggccat
    26221 cagaacgata gcctgcttaa cggtttcatc ggcctgtagg tgatgttcga tctcaccaag
    26281 ttccatacgc tggcctgcca acttgatttg gttgtctttg cgtccgagat agtgcacacg
    26341 acccgtagaa tcgtacttga ccaggtcacc agtccgatag atacgagaac tctgacctcc
    26401 agaaaactct ttcatgaatt tgggggccgc aatgaacacc tctgcagtct tttcaggatt
    26461 cttatagtaa ttcctcgcaa ggaatgggcc ttcaaggcaa agttcaccaa cggcaccgac
    26521 tgcagcaagc tggtgaggat cttcaggaat agtgatccaa gcgcgaccac tctgaagcgc
    26581 acgaccgatg cacgtagact cacttggtga agaccctact tcatttgaga gggcgatcac
    26641 agaggcttca gtagggccgt aagcattaag aagctgcaag cctgtgctcc atttcttgat
    26701 cgtctcgggc gtcaatgggt ctgcagcaga ggcgaatgtt tggagagtcg gtacagcctc
    26761 aggtgactca atgacgtttg ccacggaagg agttaaacaa gtccaagtag ctttcaggtc
    26821 attgatggca gaggtgatgt ctgtgagacg ggtttcctca gaaggaacgc acactgtcgc
    26881 gccgcagctt agagcagtca atatctccta ttgaaaagtt agaccaaaaa cgcataattg
    26941 ggtgggttta cttgccaata ctgagacatc gaagacaaat gaagcaaact ggaacaggcg
    27001 ggaagacgaa tcaatcttga gcgccttacg catcgctgca gagctggata caatagctct
    27061 gtgctcaatc gttactcctt taggtacacc agtgcttcca gaggtataga gtacgtaagc
    27121 gacgttctct gaggttgcgc gcagttttgt ctggccatcg agcgctggaa gttctcggac
    27181 gaaagcctcg ctgatcttga agatccgacc aacgaggtca gaaaatcgcg actcgtattg
    27241 cggtgagcat aagacaacgg tggcattgca atcttggata atttgacgat gacgcgaaat
    27301 cgggtgttct ggagacagcg gaacatatcc tgcacctgaa atgagaacag ccaccatcgt
    27361 cactatggcc catcgcgatt tgtctacgca aattggtacg agcttttccg gacccatgcc
    27421 aagtcgaatg agctcctggg caagtttcga tgccaggtca cgaagctcgt ggtaggtaag
    27481 tgatccgtcc catgccgcca ccgcttcttt gtcaggtgtc gaggaggctt gagtgaaaaa
    27541 caatgaaggt atcgtgtcat ccactaccac tggttctgta ccattgaggc tcttgacgaa
    27601 ttgtacgtcc tgttcgctaa atactcgtat atcgcgaacg ttacccaccg agttaagctg
    27661 acctaatatc gagtcgaatt ggtaaagaat gcgctggacc tcccatgacg aaatgatgtt
    27721 ggcatcgtga tatgcgttga tctgaatttc ggtctgattg acctcacatt cgatgaccaa
    27781 agggtaagtg aagtattgtc cttggacacc attgttgtga tgagaccata tcgattcaac
    27841 gggcttctcg cttccaagct gaatgatcag aagattttga aattggcatg ctgcagcagt
    27901 gtcttcgtca atacgtttga tttcagagag accgagatgt tggtgaggta tgcgatcgag
    27961 tgccatctgg gcaacatttc tgaacatttc caggacgctg gtttcctgat tcacctgaac
    28021 ccgcatcgga accgttgtta gggtaggacc acagatttct gtgataccag ccacaggtat
    28081 atctcgacca gtgagcgtct cgccaaagac cacgtcatta ctgccgctgt atgaggaaag
    28141 taaaatagcc caagcagcac gaatgacggt aggaagtgtg atgtcggagt atttaagctg
    28201 accaagctta gcagtatgtt gtaatgtttg gccgttcggg acgtcatcgg tattagtatg
    28261 ctgctgctgc gggaattgat aatgggaaga accaccgagg ttgtttttcc agtacgcagt
    28321 agacacatct cggttgttat tgaggaggta ttgaataaac ctggtatacg gaaccttcgg
    28381 tatggtggag gacccgttct ggtagatatc ctgtacacgt tggagcatga aagcaatgct
    28441 ccagccgtca tagatagcat gatgaattgt ccagacgaag tattttgcag aggtgctcgt
    28501 ttttacaatc gtgtatgttg cgagtttgcc tccaatatgt ccaggaaccc cagccgcctc
    28561 catttcggcc tcttccaaag tcttcacctc attccaaacg atgggatcct ctgcgaggac
    28621 agtctgaagg aattcaccag actggagctg ggcaatacgc gtacgtaaaa ggtcaagatc
    28681 ttgaacagcc ctttcccaag cagccttgaa ctttttcatg tcaacagtcc ttgcaaggat
    28741 caaaacatgc tgtgcaacat aggcaccagg ctgttttatt gaaagagcaa cgaacgcttc
    28801 ttgcaatggg cttattggat aagcatcctg gatccggttt ttaggcacac ggcaaacctc
    28861 agaaagctcc tgaagtacct ggtttccttg aagatcgcgt ggcaacaact caaagctttc
    28921 gattttgcgt tgagcccttg cactaggttc agtgacgtta catcttgcag ccagatccga
    28981 gatcttgggc tgcttgaaaa catctataac ggatatgttg atatgctccg cttgcgcagc
    29041 agccacaagc cgcatagctg ctacagagtc tccaccaagt cgctatccaa gttagcatta
    29101 cacccgccac aaataaagac acacttacga tgaagctatc atctgccccg acggatgaaa
    29161 ttggtagatt gagaaccgaa gacacgagct tttgtaatct cttctcagcc tcgttcttag
    29221 gctttctctt gtttgtcgtg ctcgccaagc gatacggcga taccgtttcc ttgctcaaat
    29281 tttgcaccaa tgtccgcagt cgattccggt cgagcttgcc agcaggtgtc catggtaact
    29341 ttttcagagg gaagaagatc gacgggatca tgtaagcagg cagcaccccg acaagtgcat
    29401 tctccaggtt cttgcacgtc tctctaagat cgtcgtccat tggtagcaaa agctcgtcag
    29461 attgagggag atctgatgat gcaggctgaa ctacggccgt ggaatttgcc cttgcatcgc
    29521 cattgatagc gaagaaagta gccaaagcct ttgctgaact acggctcgcg ggtgccacaa
    29581 gttcaaccgc agactgtata ttgtcggcaa acttgtcgtt tacatggaat tcgatctcag
    29641 ctagttcgat tcgtcgccca ttcagcttga tctgagtgtc ctttcggcca atgtaggata
    29701 tcgtgccgtc cgggttatat cgaacgaggt ctccagattt gtacattctt gtagtggtga
    29761 aattctggtg gtccgaagta atctgggata cccatgccgg gtttgtgata aacgctttcg
    29821 cagtcttgac ttcttcattc aaataacctc gagcaacgga gtagccttcg atgacaagtt
    29881 caccgacggc accaattggc atgagcttgt catggttgcg aggatgaaca acccacaagc
    29941 ggcacccgga tgcatgcccg atattcctac catcaatatc agcagtcttg tgaaccgtgc
    30001 tagcaaccac tgctgtttct gttggtccgt atgctgtttt tgattagtaa gtggtcaaat
    30061 agatgttgat gggtttctca cctatcacga actggagatt gttctgccac ttctccgctt
    30121 cggcagccgg tactgcttca cctccagcaa ctagagtttt caatgtccgc aactgattgg
    30181 gcttgaggat actcaagact gaaggtgtta agagggacca agtgaccttc attctgcgga
    30241 ttgctcctgc ggggtccgat gctcgctcgt cctctgtggg cacacaaacc gttgcgccca
    30301 tcatcaacgc tgagaggatc tcaatgcaac ttgcgtcgaa tgtatagctc gcgaattgga
    30361 atgtacgaga agtctggtcg atacccattc cgcgggtgaa cgctagggcg cttgtgcaaa
    30421 atgcttgatg cggaacaatt gttcccttag gcttacctgt tgtcccagag gtaaacaagc
    30481 agtaagctgg atggtctgga gtcacctcag acttgaggcg catctccttt ggcaaaggaa
    30541 gtttgttcag agagagacgg tcaacgatga ctgcgttccc aatgacctcg cttgctatgg
    30601 ggtgatgaag cctcgagcac aaggcgacct tggctcctac atcgttgatg agttcgcgta
    30661 ggcgagtggg gggtgtttgg gatctagggg cacctatttc atgataagta tgtagagata
    30721 catcatttcg atgtagcact tacgtatgca cctcctgcct tcataatagc gatcattgcc
    30781 actggagccc aagggctctt ctcaaacaga atgggcacaa atacgtcagg accaacgcca
    30841 agcgtttgca aatgcagacc aaggcgtgag gtggcttcat cgaactcttg atatgtgaag
    30901 ctcacctctg cactttcaac ggcttttgcg gaacgtgggc gaagcaagac ctgttccatg
    30961 ataagattgt gcacgcattg gcgcactgga gcaggaatgc ctgcattcca ttgcatgatg
    31021 tgttgcaggc tacttttagt aatgatgtca agttcgacaa tggtcacatc tctgtcgcca
    31081 gtcatgatga tgctggaaag aatcttgtca aatgcatcaa ccatgtttcg cgcttgtgaa
    31141 ggatggacct tatccttcca aaaactaaag tcaatagttg cttcttgctc ggtcacatct
    31201 acgttgagcg tgacttggaa ctccccagga tccgcagctt caacgttctc gtagctgaga
    31261 gcggtcttgg tgggatcgcg agacatttgt cgccgctggt aggtgaacac cgtgttgaaa
    31321 agcgagggta gctgaagttc gtgctggaca tctgcaagtg aacaaccttg gtgagacaaa
    31381 gcgttgactg aatgagcctg taggctttcc agtagctgat ggatagtgga ttcgtcagag
    31441 agttcaagac ggcaaatgag catgttgacg aaacatccga cagcctcatc aatgccctgg
    31501 acgggagcat cacgccctga agctaccact ccgaacgaca catcagattg gccaacgaaa
    31561 gtgtggagta ccaaagccca tgacagttgt aggaggctag ataaagtgac accaaatctc
    31621 ttgcagaacg cttgcatagc gggaacatcg tgaacgagta gctcgtaaga gccaagttcg
    31681 tgtggtccgg gcgtgccatc atgaagcact gggaagaaac acggctcgat gccggccaga
    31741 tacgccttcc aaaaattcac atctgcctcg cggttgcttg tgagagtatg cgcaacaaaa
    31801 ttgctgtaga ggggcccaac atcagagcgg ctgagcttgt gatcgtaggc tcgtgcgaga
    31861 tcattaagta tgatcggaat ggatgtccca tcacagattg cgtgactcat ctctagctta
    31921 acccaaatct cacccttctt cgtcttgcag atcgtcaaac gatgaggaga gttaaattcc
    31981 cggaagtcga tcagtggctg ttttcggagg aggagagctg gattgtccgt ttcagagtcg
    32041 gcaatccaag caattctact cgatcggtct ttgaaaacaa tttggtccat tattcctgtc
    32101 ttagagaggc tgtcaatgaa tacagttctc aagatcgggt ggcgctgcac cacaacctgc
    32161 catgcctcgg caagttttcg tggattgatc gattgaccgt gagatgtaga gcgaacctcc
    32221 atgatacagt ggtaggaata caactcagga tgcttgagct gtgatagaag catgccttgt
    32281 tgcattgggg aagcaggata gatgtcttca atatcctcca cgctggtgcc aactggtagc
    32341 actgctgaca acttggacat gccattatat attagaggca gaagtttgaa gctttccaaa
    32401 ctgggctctg aacgtaattg aagaagttga tcaacagcgt caacaagagt ctgcttgcat
    32461 tcagcaatcc agctctttat ctcaagctgc cggctggtgt ttcggttgaa atcgaaggac
    32521 agcttgatgg tgccttgctt gacgagggca gtcacctcaa atagagcaag acgtggtgtg
    32581 atatcagaga tatctttcgt tgtgatgttg ggcattcgct gtagaagagc atttttgcga
    32641 tccatatttt gcatccgacc gagataattg aaactaatct cagcgggcca gtgggatgcg
    32701 aaaacatccg agcccgaacc cgtgagcatt ctgtaggcaa aatagggccg accttttcct
    32761 ggggtctttt cccgaacact ggatacccat cgaatggtac tgacaatatc cgtctgatcc
    32821 tctggtgata ctggaagatg aatgggtgtc attgtagtgc accatcccac tgtacggctg
    32881 aggtcttggg attcaaaagg ttcacgcccg tggccttcgt tatgtatcgt cggagtgttc
    32941 cggtcgggga aaaccttcct gaaggactcg agaattgccg cgatgaaaac atcgacgggc
    33001 tcagtggcaa gtgcatcgtg agcgcccaac agtagcatag agtctttggg gcttaattcg
    33061 aaatcctcgc tgatgacatc gccgttgatg ttctctgacg cctccatatc ccaatactca
    33121 aaatcggcag gaggaatatt ggatagcggc atgacatttg cggctgactc ctggcgagct
    33181 tgtgctgcct gttggtttgt ccaagaatgg aatggaaggc tctgtggcgg gggtgttacg
    33241 ccgccgagaa gattctcaag gtcttctagt ataacgcccc aagagaccac atcaataacc
    33301 aaatggtggg caaccaatcc gatgacttgc gaaaagttgt catcaacatc gaagaggtca
    33361 gctgagaaaa cgggaccctt gataatatca agagtagcct gactctcatc gacgattggt
    33421 tggatgaact cctcactggc cgattgtatt tgatggtgtc gcagcctgaa tggatgcggc
    33481 gcctttgcga cagtttgctt ccatagccca gactcagtct ggaaataacg tgcgcgcaac
    33541 attggatgaa tatcgacgat ggcgtgaagc gccttcttga tctcgtccag ctcaaatgct
    33601 ctggaaaact tgaacacagt actttgattg aagtgactgt aggcagtgcc aaccgtatcg
    33661 aaaaagagct tttgaatcgg tgcaaggtca aagggaagac tgtagtcttc gggttgcgtc
    33721 ctggtggcag tagatggctt ggtgaaagat gctgccgctg cgagggtggc aatggatttt
    33781 gctttgacaa cgtcttgtac actgatagct aggccttgag cacggcacat ggaggagacc
    33841 tgcatggccg cgatcgaatc acctccaagg cgcacgaagg attggttgag acgaatatcc
    33901 tcaggcgcga ggttgagcac cttagcaaat atcgtttgaa gtttccgatc gaccccttct
    33961 gtctttacct caggctcctc tagaccgaga gtcgcgacag tgcggtaagt ttcattgtcc
    34021 atgctctcaa gccattggac aacctttctg cggtccattt tccctgatgg catcaaggga
    34081 aatttggaga tggctaccca caaggaaggt accatgtaag aggggagtcg cgtctcaagg
    34141 cgttccctaa tggtcgaaac atggaacgat gctgtctctt tagaaagcag ttgcaagtcc
    34201 gcggcagagg taccggatag tgccacgtcg cggagcgaga taacaccaat gagccgcttc
    34261 gtgcatggtc cagtcttggg cacagctgcc agtgcatttt gcaccataga gtcttgaatg
    34321 agatggtgtt cgacttcctg gacttcaagt ctttgtcctc gcactttggt ctataagttg
    34381 cacgttagcc aagaaacatc agtaaagaca gcgagagcat acctggttgt ctttgcgtcc
    34441 gaggtaaagc aaagtaccat cttcaatata cctgacgaga tcaccggttt tgtagaatct
    34501 catcgaagct ccaacttgca aatgatcgcc caatgtccag ctgacgcgat caacatagac
    34561 ctcagctgtc ttctcaggat tgttgagata ccccgaaccg acacctccgc cttctagaag
    34621 gagttcgcca acagctccaa ccggtgctag aaggttaatg tcgtctttgc aaaccaccca
    34681 gcctcgaaca gtgactgctc tgccgaggtt gtttggtttc atggttgggt tcatgacatt
    34741 aacagtagct atggcgctgc actcagtagg tccgtatccg ttacaaaggg tcactcggtc
    34801 ggcccaagta agaagatctt gttgtgacat ggcctctcca accgagagga gtgttttcaa
    34861 accgggaacc tgagaaggct gaatcatgcg gatgactgaa ggagtgaggc atgcgagatt
    34921 aattctcatg cgattgatca ctccagccag gtcgttggtt cttgagtttt gatcagggac
    34981 acagactgta cctcccgata tcaaagtact gaatatttcg atgaggcacg catcgaacgt
    35041 gtatgatgag aattgtagaa cacgggagct ttcagatatg ccaaaggcag gagcaaaagc
    35101 agcagatgct gacgaccacg ctcgatggtt gattacagca cccttaggct tcccagtcga
    35161 ccctgaggtg aaaaggatat aggccgttgc gtcacttgga accgagggaa gatggtgtgg
    35221 tgaccctcgt tggccatctg tagtctttcg attgacaacg aatgtcttac ggtgaatgga
    35281 cttgcataaa ggctcatgct gtgcaccgca aagtataaat tccgctttca catcatccac
    35341 gatttcttgt agtcgaagaa ggggtgcctc gaaatcaagc gggacgaatg ctgcgccaca
    35401 cttcatgatt gcgaacatgg caatgattgt ccaacccgac ttctcgaaac agatcggcac
    35461 atagctcttc ggtgtgacac cgagagacat aagccgcgat gcaaggcggg tggtacgctc
    35521 atcgaattct tcataggata tctctcccgt atcccaagaa tcgatggcaa ttgacgttgg
    35581 ccgaagtata acttggcttt gggaaacact gtcatggatg cacctatcca cgatgttgac
    35641 cggtctacca ttccatgaag agattgtgtc ttgatccatg tgactgagta tatccagatc
    35701 gccaatggac cgctggagtg acgattctga attgagaaga ccgacgaaga attcgaattg
    35761 ttcgagaagt ctctgaacca accaagtgga gatgacttgg ttatcatgat gagcttcaac
    35821 ttcgatgcca tccccatcta cagagcaatt gaaaatcaaa ccgtagttga agaagttggt
    35881 accgactgca cctgtgcttt gcaagttcca gagtccacct tcggggtctt tcatgttgtc
    35941 accacttgca atcaccagta gactctggaa atcgcatgcc gcagcagtgt cagaactcag
    36001 tttgcggata tgttgtaatc cagcaaactg gtgaggaata gcggaagagg tttgtcgctg
    36061 gacttcccgg agatattctt caaccttgag tcgacgattc agcttcaagc gtactggaga
    36121 tgttgtgatg gtggcaccga tgatatcttc catgcctggg acgggtactt ctcgcccact
    36181 gtttgtctct ccccataaaa tgtcatctga accagaatag gtcgccaaca gcagagccca
    36241 agccgagcga agtagagaag gcatagtgat atccgtacca cttctacgtt taaccgagaa
    36301 atggtgaagg agctggccag aagcttcgac tttgtagtct gggcttggta gttgagggaa
    36361 ctggggagct gtcatgtctt caaacgtcga aagccaaaag tcgtcagact cttttgtgtc
    36421 aagcgaggac aagtacttga tgaatctgga ataaggcaca acagtggtcg aggcttgggt
    36481 gccctcctgg tagtatcttt ctactcgact tagcaggttt gtcaggctcc atccatcata
    36541 caccgcatga tgtgctgtcc agacgaagaa caccgagcta gtgccttgcc caacaattgt
    36601 ataagatgcc aatggaccgc cgggtttggc gggcagatga cggtgcacat tgctgatatc
    36661 gcgtaggtct tccaattgca accatgcagt gccctcgcgg acaacgacct gtagaaagcc
    36721 ttggtcttct acatagataa tacgcgtgcg caatatagct tcttcggaaa caaccctatc
    36781 ccaagccttc tgaaagcggt cgatatcgat gttgggaggc agccgatata ttgtctcagc
    36841 gacgtaggag cccggctcct tcgccgagag tgcaataagt ccctcttgaa gtcgactaga
    36901 tggatagatg tcttcaatgg aatcaggaaa taccccgcat tcagttgcag cgaagtcgat
    36961 aataagacgc tttctatctt ccggtaacag ctcgaatggt accagatctg gctgatcagc
    37021 agctgacagc tcctcggaag acaggagaac cgcggaagcc gccatatcga ctaatctggg
    37081 gtgagcaaat atgttggcca cagctaacat catgccttcc ttccgacttg ccgtcactag
    37141 ccgcattgca ccaattgaat cgcctcctag gcggaagaag gagtcgtctg caccgatgga
    37201 atctgcgggc atgttcaata cagaagccca cgtttttgcg agtgcaattt ccagggcacc
    37261 cgatggcgcc cggccactct tacccgcgag gcggtaaatg tgcaaatctt cttcgggtat
    37321 actttgggca agttgtcgta agatcttacg gtcgagcttt ccagaagttg tcatgggcat
    37381 tgcattcatg ggtacgaaca tggaagggac gtagtaggat ggaagtgcgt tggcaagggc
    37441 aacctccgcc tcttttacct tcactcgaac agtgtctgtc atttccccaa ctgctggcgt
    37501 gccgttgtca gacaagtctg tgatgtcagg cagacaaaca aagccgacca aagctttcgt
    37561 tcctttactg tcagtaaact tgaccagttc gacagcagac tgggcgttag aatgaagaga
    37621 gagcttcagg tggtgttcaa tctccccaag ctcgattcgt tgtccattca gctataattc
    37681 gtcagtggat gaatatggga tacctcggtc acaatttggc gtaccttcac ctgcgagtcc
    37741 ttcctgccaa gatacatcat ctctccctgg cctgtgtaat gtaccaaatc cccggtacag
    37801 tagaattgac gaggattgtc atcaccagta caagcccaag tagggttctg gatgaatgcc
    37861 agtcgagtct tctcggggtc ctgtagatag ccacgcgcaa gaattgggcc ttcgatgagc
    37921 aattcacctt tacagccaat cggaacaagc cggttgcgat cctctggatc tacaacccaa
    37981 gaaacactac caacagcttt gccaatgttg gttggttccc ctggttgttt gaagtccttg
    38041 aaagcagagt tgacagaggc ttcactgggc ccgtactgac cgacaacatg cacgaaaggg
    38101 gtccactggt ccaataccgc tttggttaaa gcttcaccgc caagggccag attctttacc
    38161 ccgggtacat ctcttgggtt gagcaaagag gcaacggtag gggtcaagtc catgaaattt
    38221 gcacctaggc gagagattgc accggcaaga tcattcatac ctgcggatgg gtcagtagat
    38281 cgacggatga atgggcaata tactgacggt cttcttcgga aggaacgcag acacaaccgc
    38341 ccctctgtaa cgtggtgaac atctcttcta gagagttgtc gaatgtgtat gaagcaaatt
    38401 gcaggaatct tgtgtcacga cccacaccca atcgactccc gtgtgcatca gcactggtaa
    38461 caaatgccat gtgctccaac actacacctt ttggacgtcc agtgctcccg ctcgtgaaga
    38521 tcacaaatgc tggattgtta ggctcaacag tcggacacgc cgagccttct acatctgtca
    38581 gatcgtccag caacacagag tcaacaatga ccacgtcggg gacaatgtcc tcgaatagtt
    38641 cagatcgaag ggcagtggtg agtaccacct gagcttgagt atcctccact cgcgactcaa
    38701 gtgcttgttt cgggtgtttg gcatcaagcg gcacagccgc cccaccagct ttgagaacag
    38761 ctagcatagc gatgatcgcg aaagtgcttt tatcgaaaca tgtgggcaca aaaacttccg
    38821 ggccaacgcc gagatcgacg aggtaatgtg ctaagcgctc ggtggtttcg tccaactcgg
    38881 catatgtgta gttgccatcg tggccgcaga ttgctggagc gtcagggcat acctgtggaa
    38941 cagttttagc ttaatcttgt cttcctaccg gatgataggg taacaagaga gtatccaaag
    39001 ggcatattgc ctccccattg gtgagtgact taccttgacc cattcttgaa atctacgatg
    39061 cacacactcg tagatagtat ctggcatgat gttccagtcc tggatcttat gccaatgttt
    39121 tccgctcata tgatcaaggg agtttatgct gtgttcggcg ctatgaagaa tattttccag
    39181 agcacgtaca aatgtgctag cgacgttgtc tgcctgagaa ggagatagat ggtctgtcca
    39241 gaaatcaaga tcgatcatgg cagcttcatt tgaaacctca atgttgatag agactggata
    39301 ttcagtcggg tcgtatatag gtactacctc ggtgaacttg agttggttgc tgctagtgac
    39361 agtgtctggt ggcagtcttc gataagagag agcagtgttg aataaattag caccagccaa
    39421 gtccaacatg tgctgcactt cggcaagggc gacgtgacga tgtggtattg cgttcacgta
    39481 atcttcttga acgaccctga tgacgtccag aagtgaccgt gatccttcgg aaaactgtac
    39541 acggcaaaca agggtattga taatcggtcc taccatatcc tgcacacgat ggatatcatc
    39601 agaatccctt gctgaagtta ggtaaccgaa agtaacatct gaactgccaa cgtagaggct
    39661 cagagtcaat gcccacgctg tgtggaagat gttggccagt gtgattccgt gggtgttaca
    39721 gaacgcttgt aagtcaaaga tgctgatatt gccgcagtcc acacgaatgt tttccaatcg
    39781 tttctccgca acaataccgt cattcagagc tggaaaggag cacacttcgc ttccttgcag
    39841 atacgtttgc caaaatttga gactggattc ctgcggctga tccatcagat aagctatgta
    39901 gtcggcgtac atgggtccat cttcggccag tcgattttcg taagcttctt gcagatcacg
    39961 gaagataacg ctcatggaat gaccgtccat aatggcatgg cttatttcta gacagcagaa
    40021 tgtccggcca tcggataaac tgcatatagt gaaacggtga ggagatttat taccagtctc
    40081 gtagctgaca gtgcgctgtt gtttgagccg ttgaagtgcc tcctctcccg tggtgcattc
    40141 tagatgtacg atattggggt cggctttagt gagaacaatc tggtcataaa gaccttctgc
    40201 agtgtcgaca ttttccatga atatcgtacg caaagaaggg tgtctcgcaa cgacctttgt
    40261 ccaactgtcg gcaacgtgtt tccacttgac tcgaccgttc gggacggtga gctcatgaat
    40321 ggtaacagct gcatagaatc cggcgtcttt ggactgagaa agcaaaagac cctcctgcat
    40381 gctagaacag ggatacgcag actctatctc attggattga atacccattt ttgaaagacg
    40441 gttcagcatg acttgaaaac gttcttcgtc aagtgagaga agtggaaagt cgctcaaagt
    40501 tggccttggg gtgacagaag gtaacgcttg tatcaaatct gttaatgtat ctttgcaatg
    40561 tgacacccac ttctggattt catcttgatg tgccatatgc cggttgaatg tgaatgcgaa
    40621 tttgagctgg cctttgaata cgatggcaga cgtctcaaac agagcgaagc gaggtgaagc
    40681 atatcccaca tccgcagtac cgccagcctc gcgtgtctct ccagccatgc tttcgagcgg
    40741 ctgtagcaga gcatcggtgc gttccaattg ctggtaaata ttagaaacac tatgaaacgc
    40801 taggggaaga gctctagaga ctgacctggt actgtccaag gtaattgaaa ctaatctccc
    40861 acggccagtg agtctggtag gcgtccttgc cctgcgtagt gaggactcgt ttggcaaaat
    40921 aagggcgacc attattgggg attcgacgcc taaaatcttt cacgatgcga acagtgtcaa
    40981 tggggtcgtc cgcgggtgtc gcaaatatag ggtaaactgt agtgaaccaa ccaactgtgc
    41041 gggatatgtc cacatcggag ttccaaggct ccctgccatg cccttcgttg aatattgccg
    41101 gtacaggtct atcagtgaaa actttgaccc atgagtgaag caacgaggcc aaaagcactt
    41161 caacaggctc cgttttgagt ggggagtggc agtctcccat gaaaagttgt gtgaggacag
    41221 agtcgagttc gaaactagca tgaccagcat taccataagt attgtcagag tgcttgatat
    41281 tccagtaacc aaagtcgagg gctggaatat ccacgcaagg cagcactttt tgtagtgact
    41341 gtgtttcagc atggtcgcgt tgcaataatg cccatttttg gaagggcatg gctggtggta
    41401 gcaacgtgcc atctgtaagt atctcctcaa gttcttcaag aatcaaacgc caagatacca
    41461 agtcgatcac tagatggtgt gctacaagaa acgcgtgctg ttcgtttcca aactcgaaca
    41521 aatctgctgc gagtaaaggg cccgcggcat ggtcaaggca cttctgagag tcctcgatca
    41581 tctcatcgat cttgtctttt gttgacacag cctgatgacg gaatcgatag gagttgatta
    41641 catcgtctgt tacgcgttgg tgccagacct gctcatcaga ctgtgaaaac cgagcccgaa
    41701 gcatagctaa agcaaagtca gatctacgtt ctctggaaag tttggggata tactaacagt
    41761 gtctacccac gagtttttcc acagcagcgc ggaacgcgtc agcttgtacc ctacgggcca
    41821 acttcagata gaacgattga ttgaagtggc catggccttg gttgggaagc tggaaccaaa
    41881 ggtgctggat tggtgtgaga tcaaaaggca cgtcaatctc ttcaacggta ttgtccatgg
    41941 agatctgaac atcttttgcc aaagtagcca gctcaattat cgatcgagcg cgtagaatat
    42001 cctgtacgcc aagaccaatg ccatgtttcc tgcattggcc cattacctgc atcgctgaga
    42061 tggagtcacc tcccagtgat aagaaggcac gattcaaagc aatttgatca tctgaaaggt
    42121 ttaatacacg ggcccagatt gatcgcagtg tactttctag aggggtctgg gtttggtctt
    42181 gagattgaga gtccgtattt acgggcatgg cttgttgata catctcgtcg gacattccac
    42241 taagccattg agctgtgcgc tttctgtcca gttttccaga cgtgaggaaa gggagcgatt
    42301 caaccgcaag ccaaaccgtc ggcaccatgt agaatgggag tcgggtggaa actcgagcgc
    42361 ggatagcttc tatgctgacg tgagccatag cgttctcttg tccgtcgagg aggacaagtg
    42421 ggcggtcttc tgaggcatgc gcggcgaaag atacaactgc aaccagtctt tccttgcagg
    42481 gaccggcttt gggcaggaag accaggttgt gtttgattga agcatccagg ttcaagtgat
    42541 gttcaatctc aagaagctcg attctctggc catgatactt ctgcatggta cgttagatga
    42601 atgcatgttg ttcgaaggcg gccatgctta ccacttgatt atcttttctg ccagcaatat
    42661 taaagccacc atcgggtcgc tggacaacta aatcaccggt gagatagcct ctgaaagaac
    42721 gatcagacgc ccaagcaaca ttgtcgacga aggcctgggc tgttttctcc tcgtcaccca
    42781 aataaccccg cgcagcaatg gggccctcga ccagaagttc accaacacac ccgacaggaa
    42841 gcctgcggtg gcggtcttgg ggatcgacta cccacaaatg gcaaccaact ggaaaaccga
    42901 tgtcctttgg gtctgatgtg ggttgcatgt gcaaggtcga cgaggaacac acggaacact
    42961 cactgggacc atacccgtta atcaagttga tcttggacca tgtgtcaaga ttagcttgtg
    43021 acatggcctc acccatgagg atgatggtcg ccaatgtcgg caccatggaa gggtctagga
    43081 agcgcacaaa ggtgggtgtg agactggccc aggtcacgcg catgtcattc atgaccttgt
    43141 caatgttgtt caatcggtcg tcttcatcag gaatacaaat tgtaccacca aacatcaaag
    43201 gcgatagaat ctcaagcacg gaagagtcga aagagtgggc agcaaattgt agagcacgca
    43261 gcggcttcgt atcaaagccg aggccaacat agtgggcgcg ggcgccagta caataattgc
    43321 catgttcgag caaggacagt ttgggcatgc ccgtcgtgcc cgaggtcgga atgatgtatg
    43381 cggcattgtg gctgtctacc tgggtctggg gtcgaccttc aaaaggcggc agtgaggcga
    43441 agagggtatc gtcaatggca agcaggtggt cgacaaggcc atggagcgac gcggccgtgt
    43501 cggcggaaga gcacagtgca gtcttggcgc cagcggcgcg gacaagatgc tcgacgcgct
    43561 ccttgggcgc ggcgggatcg agcgggagga ctgggcgggt agtcagtcga tcaatcgggg
    43621 aataagaggc ggcgctggtg ttggagttgc gcggggggaa ggcggcgcgg gggtcgcgat
    43681 aaggaaacga cgacgacggc aaggaacaat atacttacag gcaccccctg caatcagcac
    43741 acccaacatc gcgacgacgt tccatcgtgt cctattctcg ttacctgcgt gtcctctcca
    43801 agagacggca tactcacttg cgaaagcata gcggcacaac cacctccgga ccgacgccca
    43861 gcgccatcaa ccgcgctgcc agccgacaag ccagcatgtc gagctcgcgg tacgtaaagc
    43921 tgccatccca tgatgcgacg gcctcagcat caggcatgcg cttcgttacg tcggcgatgc
    43981 tatcgtggat cgtacggtcg acgcggacca agggcgtcga gttccacttc tcaatctggg
    44041 cgcggttgcg ctcgctcagc acatcgacct cacccacctt cagttcgggc gacgagagaa
    44101 ccgttgccaa ggccttctcc gttgtgctcg cgatgctccg tgcaaaatct gttggcacgt
    44161 atgaattgcg gtactcgagg aggagactga tgcccgtctt caacaccttc accaggagcc
    44221 ggagttgaca cttgatacac cagtcagcga ccatcaccac cacggtctgt acactatggg
    44281 gccactcaca gactcatcca tggaaacggc cgaagccttg ttcaacccca ccttggtgcc
    44341 tccctgggcc gcaaaacgaa acaagacaga cgtattgtag tcgaacctct catgcccggg
    44401 ctggtcccct tcgacatggc gggcaatctc cccaagagac acttcgtcac tgacaatatg
    44461 tgtggcaatg gattcacgtt ggcccttctc aacggccccg ctatcgtcaa ctgtgcctcc
    44521 gatttcacgt aatccaaagc agacttgatc caaacccgta taggtgcgca acaccaacgc
    44581 ccatgctgct cgcacgccag acacgagcaa tgcagggcca ttgccatgca caaacagctg
    44641 ttgcagcagc tcaggctgca gcagctccac cctgactgac agcggccgag tcttttcacc
    44701 gacagagccc ctgccgagag ccgggaagta gcacgactgc gcgctcgcct ggtcggaagc
    44761 catcacgtcg gaccaagcta agtgttagaa aattataggt atactatacg taccgcgatt
    44821 gaccgaggca cctcaaccag agccagtgat gctcaatggt tcgaatgcag ccttggcaat
    44881 accgtatgag aaaagagacg ctgtaaaggg cgcggagctc tcgcaggtag atgttccttg
    44941 gtgctaaagg tgtaggcgag acagcacaaa gcatgtgcga tgtcaattgc agaaaattga
    45001 ctcaaggtta gacaagagat atctgtcttg tccggtcagg agttggcagt tttggctcgt
    45061 gctgggagag agatactcac ggtcagcaat gaaacggtcc acaccagaga cggaaatgat
    45121 gcgcaggagc tcgatgatat ccacaagatg ctacagaaac aagttttact agactcgtag
    45181 agtgggaatc actggggatc accaggatcg cgcaattggc aagctagtcc agcggcactg
    45241 ctccttccgg acgagcatca agcccccaag cgcccccctg ggatattttt ttgacccagc
    45301 acctgcgttc gtcaaaagct tgatgaggtc atagcagata ttcgccgcca gaaatagcca
    45361 cagtactatc tcgggttgca ttcgactcct gcattgctac gaaggcctca gggtacggat
    45421 aaacttcgtg cttaacgtgg actgcgctag gtgatgaagc acaggggtac cgaatggagg
    45481 cagaaaacat cacgagcgat cggcactgtc acagagatgc gaactccagg gcaacgcagg
    45541 agctgagcga tcaccatggc gcggcgttga tccatggcca aggtgtggtg cgaccacgtg
    45601 atggagcaat gggccggtgc ccggaggctg cacattagcc acggcacacc ggacggcgct
    45661 agggtgaatg ccagagaagt aaatgacatt acatacgctg ggtgcatgcg tccgaagatg
    45721 cactaatacg agctgtaggt ggtggtgaga ggtactgcgc aggtggtgac gggcgcatta
    45781 ctgggcatgc gggggcgact cgatctagcg tcgaaacgtg acggaaagaa atggtcagcg
    45841 acagaagagg aactcgcagg gaagcgatac gaggaagtga catcccattg tggagttgtg
    45901 gagacggggc agtcccgcgg gcctcaacag cgacactgag cagaggctcg gttcgtggtg
    45961 gagggcctgg aaagagcatg tccaggactc caggtagcct gaggtgggta gcgcgtctcc
    46021 acccagcgca cccactgccc actgccaccc aggaggtaag tgcatccacg ggtgtgtccc
    46081 tgccacggat cagactgggt tcctgccgtg caagggaagg cgagcccggc agcctggagc
    46141 gggctaacca cttaagagcg gacacttcgt ctccgtcgac gtccccccgt ccccccgcca
    46201 actcttcaac tctctccgca cctgtcagct actcgccgcg cagccgtggc agccacctgc
    46261 taaacccctt cgcacatggc tctggggcac taaactgatc atcgccgcct ctgccttctc
    46321 tggcggcggg aatacgccgt cgcctgcctc taccgtgggt ccacgagaac ccgcagccct
    46381 cttggtggac gcctctcacg cttcccctgc cgtgcgaccc acctgacagg cgccatgctg
    46441 gcggccactc cgtctctctt ccagaatccc gcgtttaggg cgctcactag cggaaaccat
    46501 ggcggcattc ccgctcccac ctccggcccg ccctcgtcca tctcagctcc gcggtgaacg
    46561 gcgaacggat tctaccgctc gtattccacc atctgaattt tcaactccga gcacgcccca
    46621 agacgctcct cttccaacta cctatcccgt ctgggcttgt gcccgtgtcg acagttgccc
    46681 gtacgagtcc gccctgctgg ctacgctaca ccctctggac ctgcctggcc cagtctacgt
    46741 gtgcctggac cagggccccg cctgtctgct cagtattagc tgacacccgt tcgacttgtt
    46801 atgacgatct tatgcaaaga caaggctctt ggttgtgggg tagttaagct tggtgggagc
    46861 ggcagtctaa agctttggtg cccgtgctgg ggcactctta atttagccat acgaggttcg
    46921 tgcgttatgc tgtgtcttcc atgaccatcc ggaataccat aatgccgcaa gtagaacagc
    46981 cggtagtatc caaaacagag gctctcgacc catttgtgac tgtacaattt tttcaggtca
    47041 gtgcttcatg acaacacgaa tggtggcgtg aagatctcgc tactccaaac gctacagctg
    47101 caagattcgg ggcgttgagc tagccattgc tttctcgtac gtacagcctc atctcgctac
    47161 ttactaaatt tctctgtttc ttgtcccatc attcgtcacg gcaactatgc tcatgtgtca
    47221 ctaatacgca attctaccgg gctccgctag acttcagctc acggcgctta actagtcggg
    47281 tgaaagtgga catgcaacac tagccaccgc ttacccttac ccttgccaat gtcttcaggt
    47341 gttgtgacac gccaaagttg tgctctgcac gatttcccag cgacaatgag aacgtccacg
    47401 tggaagcttg gctgttccct cacaccaacc tttgcgcaca gcggcgtgtc tattcacgaa
    47461 acactgactg atagatagga acacgtgggt ggtatcaacc agtggactag aatacacaca
    47521 ctacactatg caatacaacg atcacgccga gagcggagct tgtccgtacg tgagatttgc
    47581 atcgacttgc caaaagttta tttgatactg gaaactgcgt cactccgcag accggcagcg
    47641 ccatcgatga tgccgtgtaa catgtccacg gaaagctcct acatacggta gcatggtaca
    47701 tgcccccacc aatcacttgg aaaggaaaag cggctcgttg agcttgctat tctgatcgag
    47761 acttctttcg aatcccgcaa gcgatgtctt gtgggcatgg tgccagcgat gtgttgacta
    47821 gactaaggaa tactagttcg gccaagagag aaggtaggtg tatacagccc cttgtcggat
    47881 ttagcggtgg tgtgttcttt ccaggaccca taatgaacgc gtgccgatta tgcagatgaa
    47941 aattttgctt gtgagtgcca gggggcatac cgtgagattt agacgttgtc gtttacagac
    48001 tttagtctat tcgaatgaaa tcagattgtg tgataaagct aataaaacaa actaagtgtc
    48061 ggcagctcag ggtcgacacg tcggcgatcg aaaccgagta ccggtatgaa agagttaatc
    48121 agctctattc gttactagtt ttagcttggc atacagctga ttgattccag gtggctatgg
    48181 ccatcacacc accatcgacg aagcaggcgg gtccgcgaac ctggctcaca aggtcatgtc
    48241 gcagagccgt tatttagctg gggcgagatg tatgccctgc cttcacggtt gggtgcgctg
    48301 tattctggga tcctttctgg gatcttggtt ggtacaacaa gtagattgct cgtacagatt
    48361 tgggtgtctt taaccacatt cggagtaacg atcggcgcca catccataat tatgcagacg
    48421 cgtacattgt taagagccgc tcaggaacac gatttctaac cttaattgcg cgatcgcacg
    48481 tctgctggga atgatctcca cggatcagcg cttactcggc agccaggctt cagcaagata
    48541 tccctgttct gatcgcacgg aaaggcatca ggcaattgag acagcagtag cgcgcatttc
    48601 ttgaccctgg acacgttggg atggcgcaga acatgactga agcctcgccg cctgcctaga
    48661 gttcaaacag gattatcccg tttaaggccc gatagtccgc gttacgaggt tgcattagtt
    48721 agctcaagtg gtctgggatg gatacttccg tacccagtgc taaaacgaca aagatcgtca
    48781 tacccacatc ctactcgggt tccatactga acgttggcgg ttgccacgcc atttagtgat
    48841 gaattcagtg tggttccggc tgatgggttc gtcatcggat ggaaggtgct caaagtcgca
    48901 tatcggctcc aaactaccaa ccctccgatc tcattcacta ttcattcaat gctctgaaca
    48961 tcgcccttga gaaaggcaac tgattctctc tgtgctctcc atggcctcgg attccagtag
    49021 agcctgcgcc gcagtggaca acacatttgg cccatatgct ggcgcagatt gtaagtacat
    49081 ccgacgcgtg ccacatgagc gtgtagctga tcgagttctc ggtcacaggt cgaggagggt
    49141 tcgatttcac tttcctcttc gaagatgcta tcttatcgct cctacctctt cttttgcttg
    49201 tttgcattac ccccttcaga ataggtcatc tgtggcggga gaaacaaaag gtttcgaggt
    49261 ctttgctatt acctgcgaag ttggtaagta gtgaagccaa atcattcgcc gactgcacta
    49321 actccctgtg acagttaaca tgggcatggt atgttttacc cgagcaaaaa aaaccagcat
    49381 aggaccaaag gatgaagacg acatctacat tgtgttggtc ttggtaacga atcgccagct
    49441 gatattattt cacagtcttg caggcttcga cctcggttta ctggtgatgt gggtgaagca
    49501 gcgcgatatc gtgagcgacg cagcactccc ttcggcgatc atcagtgagt aaccatggag
    49561 ctctcttgta tgcgccgcgc aatatgtact gattcaatcg attccttgta ggtatggtgg
    49621 gagcacttgt actaggaacc ttgtcgtatt tcgagcatat gcgatctatc cgaacttcgt
    49681 tccttctcaa cgtatacctc ctattcacga tcgctttcga tacggcccgg tcgcgcagtt
    49741 attctttggc tccagagctg agcgagatct ccattctttt cacaaccagg gctgggatca
    49801 aggtttttct cgctatcttc gaagcgcgaa gcaaagcaca ccttctgttg ccagggtaca
    49861 cggactttcc accggaggca ggaagtggag tctacaatcg atcgctcttc tggtggcaga
    49921 atgcactcct gaaaaagggt acagcaatat cttatccatc gatgacctct tccaactcga
    49981 caaacatctt cgcgcggagc atcttcatga gcttatcaag accgcgtggg acaaaggtaa
    50041 gccagtttca tctcaagtaa ccgggctcgc ttactgattg ggttccattg tagttacaca
    50101 gcgcagctcg aactctctat ttgtcgtcgt cttcaagcag ctaaaatggt ccatactggc
    50161 cgtcgttcca ccacgagcct gcctgatggc gttcaacttc tgccaaccat tcctgatcaa
    50221 tcgcgctgta acgtacgccg agcaaagtcc atccgcacag actatgaata tcggctatgg
    50281 attgatcggt gcttatgttc tggtctatgt gggtattgcg gtgtccactg ggcaatacca
    50341 acatttcact ttccggttca ttacgatgat gcgcggtggt ctcatatcca tgctttacaa
    50401 caaggctgtt gaagttccgt tgaccgaggt ggacaccgcg tcttcgctca cacttatgag
    50461 cgcagatatt gagcgcatcg tcacggggat gcaaacagga catgaaattt gggcaaatgc
    50521 gattgaggtg gccttggcaa tttatctttt ggaacgccaa cttggtgttg cttgcgcagt
    50581 tcctgttggt gttgctgttg gtaggttggg cttttctgca agcattatta ttctgactga
    50641 cttgacattg cagcgtcttt tgccggctca ctcgttgcaa caagtatggt tatggcaaaa
    50701 caagccttgt ggctagaagg catcgagcgc cgcatatcag ccacaaccgc aatgctggca
    50761 tctatgcgcg gtgtcaagat gactggtctg acagacgtgt tgcgagaaga tttgcaacgt
    50821 ctgcgagtgg aagagctcac catatcaagg aagtttcgaa aacttcttat atggacaatg
    50881 ggcattggta agtcattggg acatgcacag ctcgaaatat ctattgactt caatagcctt
    50941 tttctcacca ttaatggcgc cgatgttgac gtttgccgta ttcgcaaccc ttgctcagaa
    51001 gagtgacggt accagcacac ttgatacggc taggattttc acatccttgt cgttgttcac
    51061 cttgctatcg gagcctctaa gctcactcat aatggctttg tcttcgttca tgggtagcgt
    51121 cggatccttt cagagaattc agacgttcct ggttacccca acacaggctg agcaccgccg
    51181 atcaccattt ttgattgata ccataggttc tacttccgac ctcggcagtg acgcagacaa
    51241 agattcaaag gcttctgaga aaagtcgttc ttcgctggac atccgagaag tggtctcgac
    51301 gtcgtcaaca gcgatattga tcgaaaatgg ctactttggt tgggaaaagg aaaagcagcc
    51361 aatgggctgc cttcaaggga ttaacctggc tatcccacga ggcaagatta ccatgatcgt
    51421 gggaccagta ggatgtggta aatctacttt gatcaaggct atcctaggcg aacttcccgt
    51481 catgggtggc actgttcaga tgtcgtccac gcgcatcgct ttttgcgatc agaccccatg
    51541 gcacgtgaac ggcacagtgc aacaaagtat tattggtgca tcggaatttg atcagcggtg
    51601 gtatgcagca gtagttcgca gctgcgctct agacgaagat ctccgcaatc tgccccaggg
    51661 tgaccagacg caaattggca gcaagggtat tgccctaagc ggaggtcaga gccagcgaat
    51721 tgtgagacac caccactcgt ttcacagaaa aagttactaa cttatcacac aggcacttgc
    51781 tagggctatt tacgcacaga aggatattgt gattttggat ggctgcctca gtggtctaga
    51841 tggccagaca gagaatcatg tttggcacag cctcttcggt cgcgaaggtc tcctccgaag
    51901 atgccgaacc acagttctca tcgcatcatc tgctggtatg atcagatttt cccagactcg
    51961 gtttacttat gtgctaacaa gtctctcctt tagccaagcg cttgccgtat tgtgaccata
    52021 tcgctgtact tgaagagcag ggtggtatcc tcgaacaagg ctccttcgac aaattgaatg
    52081 gaaacggtgg ttatgtcgct aactttgatc tgccgccgcc tgattgggac ttcgctcctg
    52141 agaagcacct ttacgaagcg cctccgaagt acacagagcg cgcaaacaac gctatggtaa
    52201 ccgaagaaga tatacaagcg gaaaccaacc gacgcactgg agacgtggcc atctactact
    52261 actacctccg gtcagtcgga tggacagcta gcatcatctt catcgtgtgt gttactttgt
    52321 tcatcttcgg gcagtcattc cccacgatct gggtaaagct atgggcagag tacaaccagg
    52381 aatttcccaa tcagcgacta ggctactacc tcggtatata cgcggctctt ggtgcgggag
    52441 ccatggtttg tctccttgtc agctgctggc agctcatcat tgagatgatt ccgcgctctg
    52501 gtatcgcgtt tcacaagaga cttctcgaca cggtgcttgg ttctccgatg tcattttttg
    52561 catctacgga tacaggtgtc acgctcaacc gcttcagcca ggatttgatg ctcattgata
    52621 tggagcttcc tatctctgct ctcaacacct tcgcaacatt cgttttgtgc attgcgcaaa
    52681 tgatcctcat cgccgttgct gcgcctttcg caacaatctc tttcccagtt gtgggtggca
    52741 gtgtctacct tatccagaaa ttctacctgc gtacttctcg ccaacttcgt ttcctcgacc
    52801 tggaagccaa gtcaccattg tacactcagt tcaacgaagt gttggagggc ctggccacca
    52861 ttcgtgcctt tggatggcag agcttcctcg agaacaagtc gagagactta ctggatcgga
    52921 gtcagagacc gttctatctg cttttcgctg tgcagcgttg gctaactctc gtgctcgatc
    52981 tcatcgtggc tgccgtggcg accatcctca tcgtacttgt tgttgccttg aaggggagac
    53041 tcagtgccgg ctatgttggc gtcgccctcc tcaatgtcat tcttttctcc cagagcatta
    53101 agttgcttat ccactggtgg acgcaacttg aaacgcacat tggaagtgta gcacgtataa
    53161 agactttcac gacggatgcc atcagtgagg atctgccgga cgaagatcag acaccgcctc
    53221 cgaactggcc tggtgacggt acgatcgagt tcaagaatgt tacggcttgc taccgaccct
    53281 atgagcctgt catttccaaa ttttctatct ccatctcatc aggcgagaag gtggcaattg
    53341 tcggtcgcac tggtagtggc aagtcgtcgc ttgtgttgtc actattccgc atgatagaac
    53401 tctcagcagg caccattacc atcgacggac tgcctcttca tcgcattccc cgccagacag
    53461 tccgatcgcg actccttggt ctaccccaag acgcatatct gttgccaggc tccattcgcc
    53521 tgaacgccga cccactgaag caaagcaacg acaaggctat catgcaagcc ctcaaagacg
    53581 tccagctttg ggataccatc gtcagtaagg gggatgagag caagtattca cacccactag
    53641 acgtcgatgt cgacgacttg cacttctcgc atggccagag acagctcttc tgcttcgctc
    53701 gtgccctatt acgtaaagac aaaagcagca tcatagtcct cgatgaggcg accagcaagt
    53761 cagttcatct cgttcaatca tcactctgtt taacgctaac attcgcgcag tcttgatcac
    53821 gcctctgact ctcatattca acgcttgctg cgctctaaat tcaccgcgca caccatcatc
    53881 gctgtggctc acaagctcga caccatcctt gactttgaca aggtggtcgt catgaaccaa
    53941 ggccagcttg ttgagtacgg cgagccgcat aagctgcttg agcgcgaagg cagctggttc
    54001 aaatcgctgt acgaagacgg agcaagtatc atggggccct caggcgagca ggatatctcc
    54061 gaggttggcc agtaaggtaa tagaatcttc gcacttgcac ggcgttgtcg gcaacggagt
    54121 tttcacttgt taatttgaag ccaaatttgg cgttgtatcg cggaaagctg gcgttctcca
    54181 cggaggggtc ataaaaccat attcccaaca ctcgcttgca tggtctgcac acagcatgca
    54241 tttccttagt ataatagcat ctgtatacag atatatatca atttcctttt tttccttacc
    54301 gcgaaatctc atagaatagc aacaatatca aattcatcca ggtatcgaat cacgcctttt
    54361 ttcgaaatga ccgaccagtc cgcacattct ttcccgcggc agtgcgcccg agtcttcgag
    54421 atcgcgatgc gcagcttgac ctgccctttt cgacgttgcc agcgtgtccg cactttgcgc
    54481 tcgtacgggg agggcggagt agacgatcac tgctttttcc gtccgctttt tatacgcacc
    54541 gagcgcaccg gttaagcttc acttcgccga tgttcggccc gcgtcgtacc ttgatccatg
    54601 aagggatgtg cgcaagggat cagatggtaa gtttgcatgg ggaagcgaaa aaatgcgatg
    54661 catataggat tgtggttgca ttgcacgggc cttcaggatg taggggcctg tgtcgtgtta
    54721 ccgccgtggt gtttcagtgt gggtcacccg gcatggcggg aagatggccg ctgccggggg
    54781 taagaagggg tgttggaaat tataggagtc gtgataatat gatatattgg attgacgttt
    54841 tccggtatag cagcggactt tcttggaaca gtggagtgga ggacgtgtgg cggtgccgga
    54901 gttgtgtctt aatggcatag tttgccaagg ggcggtacag aaaggtttca tgtgatctct
    54961 gtaaatgtga aagtattctc taatggcatg ttgactaatt cggaatgttg taagtagttc
    55021 gatagggggt cgatatatct ttagcttaat gcgcatagga cggatcggtg tgaaggagca
    55081 tccagatatt gtcaggtcat gctacaatcg ctttcaagcc ttaccaacat ccagttggga
    55141 cgattttcat caaattcatc aagatgtacg atgatcttta cagtagttat gactcttgtc
    55201 tctatatacg tgcgcaatcc ctcaaatcat gaagtgatct tgggcagtcc caaaagatgg
    55261 gaacatttca actttatgca agtgcggtcc gttgcagcct ttctttccat ttggctttat
    55321 gtcatccgca agattaaacc ctgtcctaaa gtatcagccc tccaggtccc tttgtccaac
    55381 ttcacagcta ccagcatccg gttccaaggc tatcccttca cttaccacgt gtgcatctgt
    55441 aagatccttt ttcaacgtgc atatctggta atcgacttta cagcaccaag atctaccctt
    55501 gggcatcgag gcacagtcat caggcggcaa caccccgctt gctaacggac ggttgtggga
    55561 tcccgccgtc atcccgctat ccagtcagcg ccagccaaca ccctacctca agttctgccc
    55621 atgacaccaa ggctccactc gagccctgca tcagtctttc tgcacatcac cctcgataca
    55681 accactatct gggcaggcag cacccatccc tggatttgcc ttttgcgcat catcccggca
    55741 gttcttgcta cgctcgatac cgacgacgag gcatcgggtc atccctcaag gaggattaga
    55801 agtgggtctg acggtggcaa aagccatgta gcaattttgt gacgagggat ggtaaactct
    55861 ataatgcaca gtagatcagt accagatggg tgaccaccga taatgatata ggggcaaaga
    55921 ccccccctct tgagccttgt cttctcatct tacccaggaa attgcccttc ggcaacaaac
    55981 gctaatatat aggaaaacat gtctcctatc tatctctcac cgctaccgcg ttatcgctct
    56041 atcgcctgat cgtggacatc gaagtgtgaa tgcttggcac cttcataatg ggagtttctg
    56101 attctcggga tatcgacttc cgggagcgat aaggcctcta gtgaacatga ccgtttcgaa
    56161 tagcacgcga cgaagccgct gatctgcggt tgtactttac ggatactcta cgatggtcca
    56221 ccgggaatag caaaattcat ttggtacaac actgattcac tgacgaagca aggctggaag
    56281 gcagctttca gaatggtact tgcacacaac acggcttgga gcttccccct gatccactga
    56341 cggagcccat ccttcgtcaa cgaagccagg aaaaagatgc tgtgtaggtg aatcactgcc
    56401 aaaggcaaca cagtgtgtgt actaatatat ttcaggcaca catccagcac aacgtggttt
    56461 aaagcgtcgt aacaccgttg ccacatacgt atcgagaaaa tcctgccaat ttacaaacgt
    56521 tcttcaacgt gtcggccgtc cgttacagac acaaacgccc tgtggaaact actgccacgc
    56581 gtcgcttcgt actcgaacct catgtggtct cagatgaaac gtggtacaca ctacaccttt
    56641 cacgacccaa cgagccagtt aaaaccgtta caaacgtttg tcttggccaa aaggttgttc
    56701 ggacagaggt tacacaaatt cgccgcatgg tctcccaacg aagaacgata tcgcattcat
    56761 tcgtaaggac gttggggaca agagactttt cttggtatat cgaagctgga cacaaaatca
    56821 caagatagag ataaggcaaa gcaaatcgca atacatcgaa accaaagtcg agattacctt
    56881 ccccatatcc actcctcccg aaccccagac tatcgtttca catatccgca ataaagtttc
    56941 aacgccatag agtctacgcg caaagttgaa atcttgaaca caccacccca cgaatattct
    57001 caagatagat aacactccag acagatacgt tgcccacccc acgatccaac tcatcactcc
    57061 cctcccctac atcaacaccc tcgccaacac gctccccaac cccctttccc ccagccactc
    57121 ctccacagcc cccatatccc cctattcgcc cgcgccccct cctctccccc acctcatccg
    57181 taatctcttg catatcagca aacgccctct gcacgccttc ccgctcgggg ccttcttcgc
    57241 gcaagcgctc gctgactttc ttgtgatggc tggggatgtc gccccagctc tccgtcttga
    57301 tgaacttcat gtaggcgtcg atgttggagg atgtcccttc gaggcagagg agcccgggtt
    57361 ttccggcgaa gaggaagccg gtgagggaga aggagggcgc gtgggtgatg aggtcgaggc
    57421 gtttggcgcg ggtggagatg ctggggaagt agaaccatgc gcggacgagc ggggtttgtg
    57481 ctgtggtggt ggcggtttgg ggttcatttg agaggttttg gtcgtgcagg tggttcgatg
    57541 cagcgtcttg gatggaggtg atggtggtga acaggtcttc ctcttctgag atgtgtgcgt
    57601 tgagttgcgt ggttgttgct cgattcagcc atgatggctg gcggattctg actctgattg
    57661 atggggcttc ttccggggtg cgtcgccctc gtatgcaaac ggtacattta tgtccagctg
    57721 caggacctta tcttctacga tagaaagatg cagcagtaaa ttgattgttg taggcccaag
    57781 cgtacttcgc ttcggtattg tgttatcaat caagcccatg tttaacgaat caaatagagc
    57841 acgtgagttt tcttccatga caacttcgtc tccaggatac attgccatca ataggtcaac
    57901 ctgtgcgatc tggtgctcga tgaggtcgag tggcagcatg tgccattgtg atccagccat
    57961 gctgcgtagc acaacgggat ctttcagccc aaataataac aaaccagact atgcgaaaaa
    58021 atgccctctc aatcgatatc agaacgacaa aatgactgag tggtcaagcc ttcgaatgtg
    58081 acttgtgaag cctgaatgcg ctaacacaaa agacgctagc gcggggcgat ttcgggctct
    58141 gggcacgaga aagtcacgag aaagcagctg cctccaacgc caagtgcaaa caataacact
    58201 acagccttcg actgcgaaac atcattcgcc agactattca aaacctcgca tcttacaaac
    58261 cggctgtcaa aagtcaagtg gagacgcccg accatctcag ccaggatatt ctccacaccg
    58321 acaacctcga cacctcagaa aggcactatc tttcagaaaa ggacagaata caatgggttc
    58381 cgtcgttctt ccccatctcc ggaccggctg gcacgtcgac caggcgattc tcagcgaaga
    58441 ggaccgcctc gtcgtcattc gcttcgggcg tgaccacgac ccagactgca tgcgccaaga
    58501 cgaggtgctg tacaagattg cggacaaggt gaagaacttt gcggtaagta tatatatata
    58561 tgacatattc atataaaaca gccgaagtaa ttccgagggg cgatggaaag aatagcgaca
    58621 ttaactaatt tttaaataac taggtcattt acctctgcga cctggacgag gtgccagact
    58681 tcaaggccat gtacgagctg tatgatgctt gtacggttat gtttttcttc cgcaataagc
    58741 atatgatgtg tgatttcgga acgggaaaca ataacaagct gaactgggtg ctggaggaca
    58801 agcaagagct catcgacatc attgagacta tctaccgtgg agcgaagaag ggtcgtggtc
    58861 tggtcgttag tccaaaggac tattcgacta ggtataggta ctagatgggg tgcagagaag
    58921 gagaagaaag aggtagaccg tgggtgggtg ctgggtacat tgggcgttgg cggcatggta
    58981 aggtgggagt ctaggttcac tattcaagct taatcggctc acgtgcagag agtcggagcg
    59041 gtatcccagg cgttagcctg ttggtaggga tgcaatatca tttcatttcg tcacacgatc
    59101 ttgttccacc gctggtcgat cccagagaca cgctcggctc cctctccata cacgctccaa
    59161 tatctcccgg cgaggcagca tggtggggaa aacgacgacg acgtgcttgc cttgcttcac
    59221 caccacggcg agatagtatc gcacttcaaa ccccttgaaa gcctcgtgta tgaatatgtc
    59281 ctggatgctg gtcgaaggga tgaacgtcgt ggtgggcgtg cggagataga tggacgatgt
    59341 ggtgctggtc tgtaacccca ggccgcgcat cacggtgagg gactcttctg ttctccgggt
    59401 aagtatccgc atatgggcgg aggaagggat cagggaaaca cacctttgta ccctcttctc
    59461 agcgcgaggt acagaacgag tagagcggtg ggcgccagat atcgccatgg caggagctca
    59521 atcgattcaa caagcgcaca gagcgcttcc tcgcatacca tgcgtttccc taaagctgca
    59581 cgccatcgga tccacagcgc cgctccgaca ctgaggccga caagcaggcg cgatactata
    59641 gctccatacc agcgcaacct agcagctggc gtcgtagcag ccgggcgcgt agacaccgta
    59701 tagcagaccg tagccgacgt cggctgaagc gtgtgaagta cttgggcagg cggaccgctg
    59761 agacgctcca gcgccgatat gatatctgcc atgagaaggt gaggggggca tgggggcgtt
    59821 attcagccct acccatggcg gcgggaagaa gcgaggccat agctcctcgc aaatctacct
    59881 ccgcctacac tccccaagca aacattccaa accacgccac accaaccact ccatacctac
    59941 ctacctacca ccatgtccga cgccgtgcac ccctcccgcg cagccctcgt ctccaacccc
    60001 tcccccagag acacccccaa agacaccgac cgcaaacgct cccgctcgcg ctcgcgctct
    60061 ccccgaggaa gtccgcctcg cgcgcctcgc cccaagaact acagcggcct aaagtggaaa
    60121 aagtccgagc gaagcgacgc agacaaagac gatgaccgtc gcggcggata cgaccgagac
    60181 cgccgcgaca accgaagcta ccgctcgcga gacgaccgcg gagacgaccg caggggcgac
    60241 cgtagggatg accgccgaag cgaccgccgg gacgatggga gagattaccg taggagcgac
    60301 cggagggacg acgatcggag gcgggataga gactcggatc ggcgccgcga gagggattca
    60361 gaccgccagc atgaccgctc gcggcgggag tcggatagga atgcggaccg gcgacagggc
    60421 gaccgcgacc gcgaccgcgc ttcgaaacct gctgcccccg ctgccgccgc accatctacg
    60481 gccgtgccgg gcgagcccat gatcatggtg acggtgaacg atcgtctcgg aacaaaggcg
    60541 cagatcccat gcttcgcctc ggacccggtc aaggcgttca agatgatggt cgcggcgaag
    60601 attggaagac cggtgcacga gatcatgttg aagcggcagg gggagaggcc gttccatgat
    60661 cagttgagcc tggcggatta cggcgtgagc aacggcgtgc agattgatct ggagctgaac
    60721 acgggcgatt agagaggagg ttcatggccc gatcgcaagc ttgactggag ggtacggcgt
    60781 gcaatcacgt tatggaattt tacgtgtatt gggtgggtat cttgtctatc atgtgtccag
    60841 tgcgagtgtg cttttctact cgtctgcttc ctcttctgct ggttttttcc ggttcatatc
    60901 caaacctttc ttctttgcat acctctcgtt caccacctcc actggttctt gtctctctct
    60961 ttggagaacc ggggtataat tgcccttggc tcttccgaca ttcccaccgt cgaatactct
    61021 cggaccacct tttggtacgc cgctaccctc ggcaatctct tccttgtcca gcgtcgacgt
    61081 accctgctcg gcgatggcgt ccagcagcag cgcactcagt gtctcgtcca tcttgtgccc
    61141 tctccagagc tcccacacgt catccatgac gccaccgcgc ccccatttgc ccttgccagc
    61201 agcatcagtc ccgctggttt tggcttttcc tggagtcttg agctccatgc cgccctcgtc
    61261 gccgacataa atccagccaa gcgcgtctgt gtatccgtgc tcccgttcct cggttgactg
    61321 cacttcagat gggtcgggga agatgcaatc ccacagcacg agtggtgcgt ccgaggccat
    61381 ttcgtatttg ggacgggtgg ggttcttgga aatatccatg agctcggtga caagggaggg
    61441 agattcaaga cgctggccta tcagaaacag gatagcaact atggagcgca cttgatgcca
    61501 taggaaggcc gagccgtgca gaacgaatgc gtacatggtt ggttgtgctt gtgtactaga
    61561 gttttgaaga gcggggtgag aaatgaagga tggggtggac aggggcgata cgggttcaat
    61621 ggaagcatgg aagatgcgac gggtgaagtt ggaaagttgt ttggatgcgt caatcttgca
    61681 aaagtttcgg aagtcgtgga ggccctcgag cagcttgcaa gcctcgcgca tcttttcgat
    61741 gtcgagccag ccttcacgca tgtcggacga agacggagcg tggcaacggg cggaggcgcc
    61801 tggcacgggt gcgaaacaag ggttggtgaa gaagtacttg tagcggcgct ctttgcagga
    61861 gaagcgggca gagaaatcgg acggcgggtt gggacaccag gcatagacac ggatgtcagg
    61921 tgggagtacg cggttaagca gctgaatata agggagctcg tccttggtat cgtcgaatgc
    61981 agtgtcctga cctgcagtgt cctgtccctg tgtatcatcg tcctctgata gcttcttgcg
    62041 gttgctccgc agcctcacgc ccaccacctg gccgaaagca ctgacgccgc ggtcggtacg
    62101 gccacacttg gaatactcgc agccatccca attgacctcg gcgccgtccc tgtcccacct
    62161 gtcgaaggtc ttgcggctca ggctcgcata tgtggcggcc tcctcgggtg tcctgggcgt
    62221 cgggctgatc agacgcgtct tgaccagggc cttccacagc tcctcctcga tggtcggcag
    62281 gggcgtctgg ttgtttgcat ggtgctcgag cccgttgtac ttctggccca ggtaggcaaa
    62341 cttgagggcg acgaggcggg tggtgtagcg cgacgcgtcg aagggcttcg gcggctgctt
    62401 ctgcttctgc ggctgggctg gagcctggtc tatcgtctgg tcctgtccca gcccaagggc
    62461 ctgcgcctgc gattcgagat ggcggatgcg ggccacgagc tgctcgtgag tccactgctc
    62521 ataggcgggg cgggcggcgg gctgggccat ttggctggtg cggacgggcg actgcctcag
    62581 ctggacgcgc cggggcactc gcgagagctt gtggaagctg cgacgggggc tgcagagaag
    62641 gtgcagctgg tgggcgcgtt cggggcaggg gcgatggtgg gggggtcgga tgcccctcat
    62701 gctgtggtgg tggctgccat gactggccga cttttttttg ctgcgcgctg ccgtcaccct
    62761 ctcctccacc acccatgtct gcaccatcac catgtacacc actcacagcc cacacctcac
    62821 aacttacaac ttcatccacc ggctactgaa ttgcacaatt cgcaatcaat gtgccattca
    62881 cctcgaaggc ctgcagtttc cgcacctatt ccgcagcact actaagagta cggcgctgcg
    62941 cctccctgtc ctccaggcat cctccaggca gccttcaggc cacaacctta gcctcgacca
    63001 cagcctccca caccaactat ataacccccc tcagcaccac ctcccacagt tgcatccgta
    63061 tcctctcaaa caaaccaatt gatgactatt gcttagattg atcagaaccg gacaagtgtt
    63121 gtattgagtc tttcccaaat ctgccactcc agtgtgacta gcctccctca cgcgacttga
    63181 ggccgcccag gaagccaggc agtagttaag cttaaatcga cctcaatccc cactgctcct
    63241 ccgtgatcac tcgttagtcg tgctatcctc aactcgttcc tcaatttcac ccacctggtc
    63301 attatctttc cctcaccaag aatccatcct ccagaatggc tttcaattcc gtgtgtggct
    63361 tgtactacca gatgcaccac gagaggctgt tcttgcctca ggtgcagctg caagtccgag
    63421 cctccatctt cgagaccaca tcccgggtga ccctgaccca gacctttgtc aacccatccc
    63481 ccaccaaagc cattcgtgag gtcaaatatg tcttcccgct ctatgagggc gtcagtgtcg
    63541 tcggcttcac ctgtcgcgtc gctcaccggc taattgttgg cgaggtcaag gagaagcatg
    63601 aagcaaagca agactacgac caggctgtag cgcgagggga gactgctggg cttttccagc
    63661 agctcgatac ctccgacacc ttcatgacca ccgttggcaa tgtctctcct ggcgctcaag
    63721 tcgatgtcac catcacatac ctcggagagc tcaagcacga catgcaggtg gatggcaccc
    63781 gcttcaccat ccctaccgcc atcgccccgc gatacggtag gacagcaccg ggatcagatg
    63841 ccattttttc acgttacgcg tccagctcgt atgcaaacgg tgccgctttc tccatgacgg
    63901 tcgacgtgga tatggccgag gggtctttca ttcaaaagat tctctcaccc agccatccaa
    63961 tttccgtctc gttgggaacc acatcgcttg ctccaaacga tgatcccaag ctgaccaagg
    64021 cgtccgcaac tctcagtcta ggcagcgtac atctcaacac cgattttgtc ctccagatcg
    64081 ttgcgaaaca cactggcgtc cctaaagctg tgctcgaaac acacccttcc attcccaacc
    64141 aacgagcttt gatggccacc ttggtcccca aattcgctct tccggcagag aaccccgaaa
    64201 ttgtcttcgt ttgtgatcgt tctgggtcca tggcttacac caacattaaa ttggccaagc
    64261 aagccttgca ggtatttctc aaatctctgc ctgtgggcgt catgttcaac atatgctcgt
    64321 ttggggatag attctcgttt ctctggccac gaagcgtacc gtataaccaa gagacgctcg
    64381 atcaggctgt tgctcatgtg agcacattcg aagccaattt tggaggcaca gagatgcttc
    64441 cacccctcaa agctaccata gagcagcgct acagagacat gccgctggag gtgatgatgc
    64501 taaccgatgg ttcaatctgg gaccaacaga ctttattcac ctacgtcaac aaggaagtca
    64561 aagaaaccaa agcaccgatt cgagtctata gtctcggcgt cggttcgggg gtctcacacg
    64621 ctttggtcga gggcctcgca agggcgggca atggcttctc acagacggtt ggagagggtg
    64681 agaatatgga cagcaagatt gtacgcatga tcaaaggtgc catgtctccg catgtgaacg
    64741 attacaccct cgaagtcaaa tacggcggca gtgcagaaaa caacgaaata gatgaagact
    64801 ttgaaatcat cgacaaagtg gcggatagcc tgaaaatcaa actctcactc cccaagaaag
    64861 acgagaagaa agagcccgta agtcaagacc ctattctctc caacagtgat actgaccatg
    64921 tttcccaggc tcgccccatt tcacttttcg attccaccgt cgacgttgat aacgccaaca
    64981 cccctacatc aaccaataca gcagcctccc gatacgccca cctcccgacc atccaaaccc
    65041 ccaacatcat ccaagctccc caatccatcc ctcctctctt tgccttcaac agaacaaccg
    65101 tatacctcct cctcggcccc gacgccccgc gccaaacacc aaagtccgtc attctccgtg
    65161 gaaccagcac ccacgggccc ctcgagctag aacttcccgt ccaagttctc gacaccccgg
    65221 gcgaaacgat ccaccaacta gccgtaaaga aggccacata cgagctcgaa caaggcagag
    65281 gatggctctc cgaagccaaa gatgaagaag gagcgttggt caaagagcgc tacgagggcc
    65341 gattcagcag catggttgag cgcgaggcgg tgaggctcgg tgtggaattt caagtcggtg
    65401 gaaagtggtg ctctttcgta gccgtggaga aaaagacggt gctacggaaa gggaaaaaga
    65461 tggagattgg gagtttcttg aagacgaggt
//
