# Supplementary material for: A draft genome of the ascomycotal fungal species Pseudopithomyces maydicus (family Didymosphaeriaceae)
Source: bioRxiv preprint, doi:10.1101/2022.11.26.518055, version 1 (2022-11-29)
Supplement: Supplementary Results [file 518055_file09.zip › antiSMASH_download/contig_12.region003.gbk]

LOCUS       contig_12              43856 bp    DNA     linear   UNK 01-JAN-1980
DEFINITION  contig_12.
ACCESSION   contig_12
VERSION     contig_12
KEYWORDS    .
SOURCE      
  ORGANISM  
            .
COMMENT     ##antiSMASH-Data-START##
            Version      :: 6.0.1
            Run date     :: 2022-03-15 04:58:58
            NOTE: This is a single cluster extracted from a larger record!
            Orig. start  :: 2479384
            Orig. end    :: 2523240
            ##antiSMASH-Data-END##
FEATURES             Location/Qualifiers
     protocluster    1..43856
                     /aStool="rule-based-clusters"
                     /contig_edge="False"
                     /core_location="join{[2503188:2503240](-),
                     [2502787:2502814](-), [2502566:2502671](-),
                     [2502403:2502494](-), [2502232:2502354](-),
                     [2502034:2502172](-), [2499384:2501819](-)}"
                     /cutoff="0"
                     /detection_rule="cds((PP-binding or NAD_binding_4) and
                     (AMP-binding or A-OX))"
                     /neighbourhood="20000"
                     /product="NRPS-like"
                     /protocluster_number="1"
                     /tool="antismash"
     proto_core      complement(join(20001..22435,22651..22788,22849..22970,
                     23020..23110,23183..23287,23404..23430,23805..23856))
                     /aStool="rule-based-clusters"
                     /tool="antismash"
                     /cutoff="0"
                     /detection_rule="cds((PP-binding or NAD_binding_4) and
                     (AMP-binding or A-OX))"
                     /neighbourhood="20000"
                     /product="NRPS-like"
                     /protocluster_number="1"
     cand_cluster    1..43856
                     /SMILES="NC([*])C(=O)O"
                     /candidate_cluster_number="1"
                     /contig_edge="False"
                     /detection_rules="cds((PP-binding or NAD_binding_4) and
                     (AMP-binding or A-OX))"
                     /kind="single"
                     /product="NRPS-like"
                     /protoclusters="1"
                     /tool="antismash"
     region          1..43856
                     /candidate_cluster_numbers="1"
                     /contig_edge="False"
                     /product="NRPS-like"
                     /region_number="3"
                     /rules="cds((PP-binding or NAD_binding_4) and (AMP-binding
                     or A-OX))"
                     /tool="antismash"
     CDS             join(2620..4020,4142..4222)
                     /Name="input.path1.gene681"
                     /gene="input.path1.gene681"
                     /phase="0"
                     /source="GlimmerHMM"
                     /transl_table=1
                     /translation="MPPLARPATRHFCLGSTLTPFLYPSLSEACARSIARRFLVRGRVS
                     TARCSSTTAESHDSQSESLYSQPSHLNPTPDNYALTPFADRCILTVEAGAGGHGCVSFL
                     REKYIEEGPANGGDGGSGGNVYIQAVRGETSLHKLARRRLMKAGRGRNGQGKVKGGERG
                     EDVLITVPVGTIVREIQRLDPIADEIEEQEQLERDRERERDRAQRSRRRKPNTETEPEP
                     APEMEPGTYRKDKWLVFPGMVPSELNRLAFPTLPPPRKSHLAALQPQAPIWLDLDKHME
                     TPMLLAAGAMGGLGNPHFVTANHYRPMMATRGDPGMKISLQLELKILADLALVGLPNAG
                     KSTLLRALSNSRARVGNWAFTTLQPNVGTVVLDDHKGRPKVVKRGRDGVLRDNFTIADV
                     PGLIEDAHLDKGLGLGFLRHVERAAVLAFVIDLSAGDAVQALKLLWREVSEYETIRGKE
                     LNAETERRMRSHGSSSQPKRIFLRLRQIIYVCSNI"
     PFAM_domain     2872..3195
                     /aSDomain="GTP1_OBG"
                     /aSTool="clusterhmmer"
                     /database="32.0"
                     /db_xref="PF01018.22"
                     /description="GTP1/OBG"
                     /detection="hmmscan"
                     /domain_id="clusterhmmer_input.path1.gene681_0037"
                     /evalue="5.70E-30"
                     /label="input.path1.gene681"
                     /locus_tag="input.path1.gene681"
                     /protein_end="192"
                     /protein_start="84"
                     /score="103.9"
                     /tool="antismash"
                     /translation="DRCILTVEAGAGGHGCVSFLREKYIEEGPANGGDGGSGGNVYIQA
                     VRGETSLHKLARRRLMKAGRGRNGQGKVKGGERGEDVLITVPVGTIVREIQRLDPIADE
                     IEEQ"
     PFAM_domain     3433..3597
                     /aSDomain="GTP1_OBG"
                     /aSTool="clusterhmmer"
                     /database="32.0"
                     /db_xref="PF01018.22"
                     /description="GTP1/OBG"
                     /detection="hmmscan"
                     /domain_id="clusterhmmer_input.path1.gene681_0038"
                     /evalue="2.20E-07"
                     /label="input.path1.gene681"
                     /locus_tag="input.path1.gene681"
                     /protein_end="326"
                     /protein_start="271"
                     /score="30.6"
                     /tool="antismash"
                     /translation="IWLDLDKHMETPMLLAAGAMGGLGNPHFVTANHYRPMMATRGDPG
                     MKISLQLELK"
     PFAM_domain     3610..3936
                     /aSDomain="MMR_HSR1"
                     /aSTool="clusterhmmer"
                     /database="32.0"
                     /db_xref="PF01926.23"
                     /db_xref="GO:0005525"
                     /description="50S ribosome-binding GTPase"
                     /detection="hmmscan"
                     /domain_id="clusterhmmer_input.path1.gene681_0039"
                     /evalue="1.10E-23"
                     /gene_ontologies="GO:0005525: GTP binding"
                     /label="input.path1.gene681"
                     /locus_tag="input.path1.gene681"
                     /protein_end="439"
                     /protein_start="330"
                     /score="83.4"
                     /tool="antismash"
                     /translation="LALVGLPNAGKSTLLRALSNSRARVGNWAFTTLQPNVGTVVLDDH
                     KGRPKVVKRGRDGVLRDNFTIADVPGLIEDAHLDKGLGLGFLRHVERAAVLAFVIDLSA
                     GDAVQ"
     CDS             join(5986..6020,6121..6285,6338..7388,7526..7538,
                     7949..8146,8539..8789,8841..9062)
                     /NRPS_PKS="Domain: Aminotran_1_2 (60-388). E-value:
                     1.4e-61. Score: 200.3. Matches aSDomain:
                     nrpspksdomains_input.path1.gene682_Aminotran_1_2.1"
                     /NRPS_PKS="type: other"
                     /Name="input.path1.gene682"
                     /gene="input.path1.gene682"
                     /gene_functions="biosynthetic-additional (smcogs)
                     SMCOG1019:aminotransferase (Score: 127; E-value: 1.5e-38)"
                     /gene_kind="biosynthetic-additional"
                     /source="GlimmerHMM"
                     /transl_table=1
                     /translation="MASRRSAFDLSNDYKDDGTNILLDANENALGPGLALNENGKLTNG
                     ATSSSGPSIDIDLLGLNRYPDPHQIDLKQSLCNLRNTHAHTSKTITPDHLFVGVGSDEA
                     IDALLRAFCVPGKDKILVCPPTYGMYSVSAQVNDVALVKVPLQTPGFQLDVPAITSALS
                     NDPSIKLAYFCSPGNPTGALLKKEDVQPILEHESWNGVVVLDEAYIDFAPDGSSLAEWV
                     AEWPNLVVMQTLSKGFGLAGIRLGAVFTDPAIARILNSLKAPYNISNPTSQLARAALDP
                     KHLEVMYKNRDILLVQRDRMLKELPKIPGVGKFIGGEESNFLLFEMLDAPADKGGKPSN
                     ETALAVYEGLAEEKGVVVRFRGKEYGCLGCLRITVGSEKEVDRFLEEIRAVLENIFKKS
                     GKLGAQEEEKRELEANAVRLNATLCGGSVAGPVKIPTRDPNELAPSLRIVQSNDDGWAE
                     ANARAFFNRLTAAGHDVVLSAPALDRSGTGTDNVAMYAARHGVPALAFSGHHGERVAWN
                     KPWPRHSTVYADVAHKLTTTVVAAGKPFLPDGTWLNVNMPKTSSKCDSVEKFKFNFGKP
                     DVTVCGNKGNLPLEAWIAKKYEKQCVVTVSVGRAGLPGTAANAGKATQYVVAKKLSGIL
                     TCPKDLGRN"
     aSDomain        join(6125..6285,6338..7307)
                     /aSDomain="TIGR01141"
                     /aSTool="tigrfam"
                     /description="hisC: histidinol-phosphate transaminase"
                     /detection="hmmscan"
                     /domain_id="TIGRFam_input.path1.gene682_0002"
                     /evalue="4.20E-86"
                     /identifier="TIGR01141"
                     /label="input.path1.gene682"
                     /locus_tag="input.path1.gene682"
                     /protein_end="390"
                     /protein_start="13"
                     /score="286.9"
                     /tool="antismash"
                     /translation="YKDDGTNILLDANENALGPGLALNENGKLTNGATSSSGPSIDIDL
                     LGLNRYPDPHQIDLKQSLCNLRNTHAHTSKTITPDHLFVGVGSDEAIDALLRAFCVPGK
                     DKILVCPPTYGMYSVSAQVNDVALVKVPLQTPGFQLDVPAITSALSNDPSIKLAYFCSP
                     GNPTGALLKKEDVQPILEHESWNGVVVLDEAYIDFAPDGSSLAEWVAEWPNLVVMQTLS
                     KGFGLAGIRLGAVFTDPAIARILNSLKAPYNISNPTSQLARAALDPKHLEVMYKNRDIL
                     LVQRDRMLKELPKIPGVGKFIGGEESNFLLFEMLDAPADKGGKPSNETALAVYEGLAEE
                     KGVVVRFRGKEYGCLGCLRITVGSEKEVDRFLEEIRA"
     aSDomain        join(6266..6285,6338..7301)
                     /aSDomain="Aminotran_1_2"
                     /aSTool="nrps_pks_domains"
                     /database="nrpspksdomains.hmm"
                     /detection="hmmscan"
                     /domain_id="nrpspksdomains_input.path1.gene682_Aminotran_1_
                     2.1"
                     /evalue="1.40E-61"
                     /label="input.path1.gene682_Aminotran_1_2.1"
                     /locus_tag="input.path1.gene682"
                     /protein_end="388"
                     /protein_start="60"
                     /score="200.3"
                     /tool="antismash"
                     /translation="LNRYPDPHQIDLKQSLCNLRNTHAHTSKTITPDHLFVGVGSDEAI
                     DALLRAFCVPGKDKILVCPPTYGMYSVSAQVNDVALVKVPLQTPGFQLDVPAITSALSN
                     DPSIKLAYFCSPGNPTGALLKKEDVQPILEHESWNGVVVLDEAYIDFAPDGSSLAEWVA
                     EWPNLVVMQTLSKGFGLAGIRLGAVFTDPAIARILNSLKAPYNISNPTSQLARAALDPK
                     HLEVMYKNRDILLVQRDRMLKELPKIPGVGKFIGGEESNFLLFEMLDAPADKGGKPSNE
                     TALAVYEGLAEEKGVVVRFRGKEYGCLGCLRITVGSEKEVDRFLEEI"
     PFAM_domain     join(6266..6285,6338..7301)
                     /aSDomain="Aminotran_1_2"
                     /aSTool="clusterhmmer"
                     /database="32.0"
                     /db_xref="PF00155.21"
                     /db_xref="GO:0009058"
                     /db_xref="GO:0030170"
                     /description="Aminotransferase class I and II"
                     /detection="hmmscan"
                     /domain_id="clusterhmmer_input.path1.gene682_0040"
                     /evalue="4.90E-59"
                     /gene_ontologies="GO:0009058: biosynthetic process"
                     /gene_ontologies="GO:0030170: pyridoxal phosphate binding"
                     /label="input.path1.gene682"
                     /locus_tag="input.path1.gene682"
                     /protein_end="388"
                     /protein_start="60"
                     /score="200.3"
                     /tool="antismash"
                     /translation="LNRYPDPHQIDLKQSLCNLRNTHAHTSKTITPDHLFVGVGSDEAI
                     DALLRAFCVPGKDKILVCPPTYGMYSVSAQVNDVALVKVPLQTPGFQLDVPAITSALSN
                     DPSIKLAYFCSPGNPTGALLKKEDVQPILEHESWNGVVVLDEAYIDFAPDGSSLAEWVA
                     EWPNLVVMQTLSKGFGLAGIRLGAVFTDPAIARILNSLKAPYNISNPTSQLARAALDPK
                     HLEVMYKNRDILLVQRDRMLKELPKIPGVGKFIGGEESNFLLFEMLDAPADKGGKPSNE
                     TALAVYEGLAEEKGVVVRFRGKEYGCLGCLRITVGSEKEVDRFLEEI"
     PFAM_domain     join(8146,8539..8765)
                     /aSDomain="SurE"
                     /aSTool="clusterhmmer"
                     /database="32.0"
                     /db_xref="PF01975.17"
                     /db_xref="GO:0016787"
                     /description="Survival protein SurE"
                     /detection="hmmscan"
                     /domain_id="clusterhmmer_input.path1.gene682_0041"
                     /evalue="5.60E-06"
                     /gene_ontologies="GO:0016787: hydrolase activity"
                     /label="input.path1.gene682"
                     /locus_tag="input.path1.gene682"
                     /protein_end="563"
                     /protein_start="487"
                     /score="26.3"
                     /tool="antismash"
                     /translation="GTDNVAMYAARHGVPALAFSGHHGERVAWNKPWPRHSTVYADVAH
                     KLTTTVVAAGKPFLPDGTWLNVNMPKTSSKC"
     CDS             join(11496..12307,12452..12479)
                     /Name="input.path1.gene683"
                     /gene="input.path1.gene683"
                     /source="GlimmerHMM"
                     /transl_table=1
                     /translation="MSQTPAQPTAPAADQQAKLTLADRMKQYEASFDFTLPLTVPTILR
                     LDGHTFSRLTSKFHKPFDQRIHDAMIATCADLLKYFPQATVAYTQSDEITLVFPAGVQN
                     FNERVQKLSSLAASYCSVRFNAHLAAFLAANPEPQVKQSAYDALGTAHFDARFFQVPSV
                     EEALNCMLWRCRGDAVRNSVNSFARSLYSDKQLYKKSVVEVLEMLRKEKNIEFEDAVPK
                     WAVAGSLVKWEQFEHEGVNVKTGEKEVTTRSRTRVEDRGIREFSDSNLKSQQHAQYH"
     PFAM_domain     11562..11978
                     /aSDomain="Thg1"
                     /aSTool="clusterhmmer"
                     /database="32.0"
                     /db_xref="PF04446.12"
                     /db_xref="GO:0000287"
                     /db_xref="GO:0006400"
                     /db_xref="GO:0008193"
                     /description="tRNAHis guanylyltransferase"
                     /detection="hmmscan"
                     /domain_id="clusterhmmer_input.path1.gene683_0042"
                     /evalue="2.90E-36"
                     /gene_ontologies="GO:0000287: magnesium ion binding"
                     /gene_ontologies="GO:0006400: tRNA modification"
                     /gene_ontologies="GO:0008193: tRNA guanylyltransferase
                     activity"
                     /label="input.path1.gene683"
                     /locus_tag="input.path1.gene683"
                     /protein_end="161"
                     /protein_start="22"
                     /score="124.2"
                     /tool="antismash"
                     /translation="DRMKQYEASFDFTLPLTVPTILRLDGHTFSRLTSKFHKPFDQRIH
                     DAMIATCADLLKYFPQATVAYTQSDEITLVFPAGVQNFNERVQKLSSLAASYCSVRFNA
                     HLAAFLAANPEPQVKQSAYDALGTAHFDARFFQVP"
     CDS             join(14141..14317,14454..14459)
                     /Name="input.path1.gene684"
                     /gene="input.path1.gene684"
                     /phase="0"
                     /source="GlimmerHMM"
                     /transl_table=1
                     /translation="MQGGKQADFGDMDTSTWKLGTSPVNSSCTGWPCSISFKSMANNDA
                     DDEDFFNYTVASCKS"
     CDS             complement(join(17502..17526,17587..17674,17883..17966,
                     18677..18962))
                     /Name="input.path1.gene685"
                     /gene="input.path1.gene685"
                     /source="GlimmerHMM"
                     /transl_table=1
                     /translation="MKFTATFALFSAIALTNALAIRQANSQTFTGALGGIAATPILDSG
                     NPDRPFAVKGDTFVNLSAALQRSCDQQFNACANASRGGQDFVFDDCQAQKKYVASYGKA
                     MEKAGMWEHGATYATEIHDSTISISPEFRSALTFCTCSRSNDRGGNWKNERDRDYY"
     CDS             complement(join(20001..22435,22651..22788,22849..22970,
                     23020..23110,23183..23287,23404..23430,23805..23856))
                     /NRPS_PKS="Domain: AMP-binding (56-282). E-value: 8.5e-09.
                     Score: 26.2. Matches aSDomain:
                     nrpspksdomains_input.path1.gene686_AMP-binding.1"
                     /NRPS_PKS="Domain: PKS_PP (490-563). E-value: 2.9e-09.
                     Score: 28.9. Matches aSDomain:
                     nrpspksdomains_input.path1.gene686_PKS_PP.1"
                     /NRPS_PKS="Domain: NAD_binding_4 (611-855). E-value:
                     3.1e-37. Score: 119.8. Matches aSDomain:
                     nrpspksdomains_input.path1.gene686_NAD_binding_4.1"
                     /NRPS_PKS="type: NRPS-like protein"
                     /Name="input.path1.gene686"
                     /gene="input.path1.gene686"
                     /gene_functions="biosynthetic (rule-based-clusters)
                     NRPS-like: AMP-binding"
                     /gene_functions="biosynthetic (rule-based-clusters)
                     NRPS-like: PP-binding"
                     /gene_functions="biosynthetic (rule-based-clusters)
                     NRPS-like: NAD_binding_4"
                     /gene_kind="biosynthetic"
                     /sec_met_domain="AMP-binding (E-value: 2e-07, bitscore:
                     25.5, seeds: 400, tool: rule-based-clusters)"
                     /sec_met_domain="PP-binding (E-value: 7e-08, bitscore:
                     28.6, seeds: 164, tool: rule-based-clusters)"
                     /sec_met_domain="NAD_binding_4 (E-value: 4.9e-36, bitscore:
                     119.8, seeds: 102, tool: rule-based-clusters)"
                     /source="GlimmerHMM"
                     /transl_table=1
                     /translation="MHGYAQGCCAASVLPQRVIGHRILHINSKDIDPVSCFTMAAVEQK
                     QATVPDYIDEAAKSAANLANAINSMAWWIEKTIGVAQQPGQTIGYMGANDLRYIIVFAA
                     ALKVGYVPLFTSPRNSLDGQKFLVESTQLPGLKVFQLPETQGISGVSVPVPHYENRHSR
                     DATARTLILHTSGSTAALRSVMCRSPIVRLPSEKMLTADLIIDVIEDIKPNSGIFPPSL
                     LEDISATDRGLEALGKLEFVCFGGAPLGAASGDKICQVTKLVTIIGSTEAFMMCTLMPA
                     EPDEWGYFHWAAITGTVMEPAEEDLYELVLKPRDISYQAIFHTFPGISEWRTKDLFRQH
                     PSKPYLWKYIGRRDDIVVLSNGEKFNPVLTEKLIESHPLIKGALVVGQGRFQAGLLVEP
                     EWNQAGSLDPSTLIEEIWPTVENANREAPAHARIYSSKIAVAGREKPFVRAAKGSIIRS
                     QTATAFKEEIEALYSDEGYSSDLEQDFNDDPELVEKVRAVFTRSLPSFKQDTPDNVDIF
                     SLGVDSLGVLALTNALNKTIHGAKVTAPVIYSNPSVKQIAEALSANLSNSSGQTITPLT
                     REERMDRMVRKYTQGMVREKKLIQAPNAVSKQTVVVTGSTGSLGTHMLVQLLKDPGIEK
                     VYCMNRSDNAETRQKEALKTQYQDALDFSKAEFLKTDFAVERFGLSDETYELLLSTVTV
                     FIHSAWSVDFNLSLESYETTHIAGTRRAIDFAAASTHNAPIIFISSIASVGNWASLAHD
                     DSPVPEAISSLFDNALTLPQGYGESKHVATQILATASHRLGISTSIIRAGQLAGPSTNA
                     SGAAWNVHEWLPTLVHTSKILKKLPASLGNQDRIDWVPMDVAAGTVLDIASATADVASS
                     KSSSERTQVYHMTNPHTTSWNQIYPVIHEFYKNSGVDMQVLGYNEWVDALKEIPRDKEN
                     AERVPGLKLLEFYESLKEGSGMGMPVLETSKAESVSRTLREGRAVDEEVVRKWLGQWGF
                     "
     aSDomain        complement(20406..21137)
                     /aSDomain="NAD_binding_4"
                     /aSTool="nrps_pks_domains"
                     /database="nrpspksdomains.hmm"
                     /detection="hmmscan"
                     /domain_id="nrpspksdomains_input.path1.gene686_NAD_binding_
                     4.1"
                     /evalue="3.10E-37"
                     /label="input.path1.gene686_NAD_binding_4.1"
                     /locus_tag="input.path1.gene686"
                     /protein_end="855"
                     /protein_start="611"
                     /score="119.8"
                     /tool="antismash"
                     /translation="VTGSTGSLGTHMLVQLLKDPGIEKVYCMNRSDNAETRQKEALKTQ
                     YQDALDFSKAEFLKTDFAVERFGLSDETYELLLSTVTVFIHSAWSVDFNLSLESYETTH
                     IAGTRRAIDFAAASTHNAPIIFISSIASVGNWASLAHDDSPVPEAISSLFDNALTLPQG
                     YGESKHVATQILATASHRLGISTSIIRAGQLAGPSTNASGAAWNVHEWLPTLVHTSKIL
                     KKLPASLGNQDRIDWVPMDVAA"
     PFAM_domain     complement(20406..21137)
                     /aSDomain="NAD_binding_4"
                     /aSTool="clusterhmmer"
                     /database="32.0"
                     /db_xref="PF07993.12"
                     /description="Male sterility protein"
                     /detection="hmmscan"
                     /domain_id="clusterhmmer_input.path1.gene686_0044"
                     /evalue="3.50E-34"
                     /label="input.path1.gene686"
                     /locus_tag="input.path1.gene686"
                     /protein_end="855"
                     /protein_start="611"
                     /score="118.2"
                     /tool="antismash"
                     /translation="VTGSTGSLGTHMLVQLLKDPGIEKVYCMNRSDNAETRQKEALKTQ
                     YQDALDFSKAEFLKTDFAVERFGLSDETYELLLSTVTVFIHSAWSVDFNLSLESYETTH
                     IAGTRRAIDFAAASTHNAPIIFISSIASVGNWASLAHDDSPVPEAISSLFDNALTLPQG
                     YGESKHVATQILATASHRLGISTSIIRAGQLAGPSTNASGAAWNVHEWLPTLVHTSKIL
                     KKLPASLGNQDRIDWVPMDVAA"
     aSDomain        complement(21282..21500)
                     /aSDomain="PKS_PP"
                     /aSTool="nrps_pks_domains"
                     /database="nrpspksdomains.hmm"
                     /detection="hmmscan"
                     /domain_id="nrpspksdomains_input.path1.gene686_PKS_PP.1"
                     /evalue="2.90E-09"
                     /label="input.path1.gene686_PKS_PP.1"
                     /locus_tag="input.path1.gene686"
                     /protein_end="563"
                     /protein_start="490"
                     /score="28.9"
                     /tool="antismash"
                     /translation="LVEKVRAVFTRSLPSFKQDTPDNVDIFSLGVDSLGVLALTNALNK
                     TIHGAKVTAPVIYSNPSVKQIAEALSAN"
     aSModule        21282..23198
                     /complete
                     /domains="nrpspksdomains_input.path1.gene686_AMP-binding.1"
                     /domains="nrpspksdomains_input.path1.gene686_PKS_PP.1"
                     /locus_tags="input.path1.gene686"
                     /monomer_pairings="X -> X"
                     /starter_module
                     /tool="antismash"
                     /type="nrps"
     PFAM_domain     complement(21291..21440)
                     /aSDomain="PP-binding"
                     /aSTool="clusterhmmer"
                     /database="32.0"
                     /db_xref="PF00550.25"
                     /description="Phosphopantetheine attachment site"
                     /detection="hmmscan"
                     /domain_id="clusterhmmer_input.path1.gene686_0043"
                     /evalue="9.50E-07"
                     /label="input.path1.gene686"
                     /locus_tag="input.path1.gene686"
                     /protein_end="560"
                     /protein_start="510"
                     /score="29.1"
                     /tool="antismash"
                     /translation="PDNVDIFSLGVDSLGVLALTNALNKTIHGAKVTAPVIYSNPSVKQ
                     IAEAL"
     aSDomain        complement(join(22125..22435,22651..22788,22849..22970,
                     23020..23110,23183..23198))
                     /aSDomain="AMP-binding"
                     /aSTool="nrps_pks_domains"
                     /database="nrpspksdomains.hmm"
                     /detection="hmmscan"
                     /domain_id="nrpspksdomains_input.path1.gene686_AMP-binding.
                     1"
                     /evalue="8.50E-09"
                     /label="input.path1.gene686_AMP-binding.1"
                     /locus_tag="input.path1.gene686"
                     /protein_end="282"
                     /protein_start="56"
                     /score="26.2"
                     /specificity="consensus: X"
                     /tool="antismash"
                     /translation="AKSAANLANAINSMAWWIEKTIGVAQQPGQTIGYMGANDLRYIIV
                     FAAALKVGYVPLFTSPRNSLDGQKFLVESTQLPGLKVFQLPETQGISGVSVPVPHYENR
                     HSRDATARTLILHTSGSTAALRSVMCRSPIVRLPSEKMLTADLIIDVIEDIKPNSGIFP
                     PSLLEDISATDRGLEALGKLEFVCFGGAPLGAASGDKICQVTKLVTIIGSTEAFMMCTL
                     MPAE"
     CDS             complement(join(24432..24988,25043..25232,25291..27465,
                     27527..27598,27687..27708,27768..27836,28676..28900,
                     28956..29020,29120..29161))
                     /Name="input.path1.gene687"
                     /gene="input.path1.gene687"
                     /source="GlimmerHMM"
                     /transl_table=1
                     /translation="MSTAARRRLMRDFKRMQTDPPAGVSASPIADNVMTWNAVIIGPAD
                     TPFEDGTFRLVMHFEEAYPNKPPGVKFISQMFHPNVYGTGELCLDILQNRWSPTYDVAA
                     ILTSIQSRERDKQSWSGRWAESIIGLPAMSGSNTIKGNKIEIASGGEPIVNFENEDTCS
                     ISSKEASGSFTFDRVFDMKSKQNEVFDYSIRPTVDDIINGYNGTVFAYGQTGAGKSYTM
                     MGTGIEDEAGKGIIPRIVEQIFASILSSASDIEYTVRVSYMEIYMERIRDLLMPQNDNL
                     PVHEEKNRGVYVKGLLEVYVSSVEEVYEVMRRGGDARAVSATNMNAESSRSHSIFVITV
                     AQKNITTGSQKSGQLFLVDLAGSEKVGKTGASGQTLEEAKKINKSLSALGMVINALTDG
                     KSSHVPYRDSKLTRILQESLGGNSRTTLIINCSPSSYNDAETLSTLQFGRRAKAIKNKA
                     KVNQELSPAELKAMLKKTQGQITSFEGYIASLEGEVQLWRGGETVPKERWVAALDSSVS
                     GRKPPPTPSRAQTPSRLDATKNSETPSRPDSRLDVERAGTPSIPLDKDEKDEFLRRENE
                     LQDQVAEKETLVARIEEQLKTAKDELSYFKERDSKSNKELERLSTELNELKMQIEKLNF
                     EGKEGQITMDGLKDANAELTAELDDVKQQLLDARMNAKESTAAQDEKKKKKAEAMAQMM
                     AGFDLGGEVFSDNERSIQKMIEQLDALHKLSSSGEAVAPDAIQEIREKLVETQGIVRQA
                     ELSYNTRNEQDDAHNRRREALEQRLANLQQQYEELCEKNLSDADKEEIKSRLAEAYEAR
                     QEGNVELVQELRADLTRKSEQNSQLATEIESLQQRIKSGAIANGVANGINGKSVQQQIA
                     EFDNMKKNLMRDLQNRCERVVELEISLDETREQYNNVLKSSNNRAQQKKMMFLERNLEQ
                     LTVVQRQLVEQNSSLKKEVAIAEHSQEKLTAANHRYVDKISSMFSLLLKSNMSEKCKDG
                     TISLLSPYLPVPPTKKISDLLSPIKFTKEGHGAPKDEGSISYFTSSDPIELDGWTNIDN
                     PPRFEAQLTAVKERLEAAKQGSTRGLGSPSAGASFAFGGAVGSRVAKPIRGGGSSVQDG
                     PVHPSINSLQGQDGGAQPSGKRTSWFFNKGS"
     PFAM_domain     complement(join(26599..27465,27527..27553))
                     /aSDomain="Kinesin"
                     /aSTool="clusterhmmer"
                     /database="32.0"
                     /db_xref="PF00225.23"
                     /db_xref="GO:0003777"
                     /db_xref="GO:0005524"
                     /db_xref="GO:0007018"
                     /db_xref="GO:0008017"
                     /description="Kinesin motor domain"
                     /detection="hmmscan"
                     /domain_id="clusterhmmer_input.path1.gene687_0046"
                     /evalue="1.50E-111"
                     /gene_ontologies="GO:0003777: microtubule motor activity"
                     /gene_ontologies="GO:0005524: ATP binding"
                     /gene_ontologies="GO:0007018: microtubule-based movement"
                     /gene_ontologies="GO:0008017: microtubule binding"
                     /label="input.path1.gene687"
                     /locus_tag="input.path1.gene687"
                     /protein_end="454"
                     /protein_start="156"
                     /score="372.6"
                     /tool="antismash"
                     /translation="ENEDTCSISSKEASGSFTFDRVFDMKSKQNEVFDYSIRPTVDDII
                     NGYNGTVFAYGQTGAGKSYTMMGTGIEDEAGKGIIPRIVEQIFASILSSASDIEYTVRV
                     SYMEIYMERIRDLLMPQNDNLPVHEEKNRGVYVKGLLEVYVSSVEEVYEVMRRGGDARA
                     VSATNMNAESSRSHSIFVITVAQKNITTGSQKSGQLFLVDLAGSEKVGKTGASGQTLEE
                     AKKINKSLSALGMVINALTDGKSSHVPYRDSKLTRILQESLGGNSRTTLIINCSPSSYN
                     DAETLSTLQFGRRAKAI"
     PFAM_domain     complement(join(27836,28676..28900,28956..29020,
                     29120..29140))
                     /aSDomain="UQ_con"
                     /aSTool="clusterhmmer"
                     /database="32.0"
                     /db_xref="PF00179.26"
                     /description="Ubiquitin-conjugating enzyme"
                     /detection="hmmscan"
                     /domain_id="clusterhmmer_input.path1.gene687_0045"
                     /evalue="2.90E-36"
                     /label="input.path1.gene687"
                     /locus_tag="input.path1.gene687"
                     /protein_end="111"
                     /protein_start="7"
                     /score="124.2"
                     /tool="antismash"
                     /translation="RLMRDFKRMQTDPPAGVSASPIADNVMTWNAVIIGPADTPFEDGT
                     FRLVMHFEEAYPNKPPGVKFISQMFHPNVYGTGELCLDILQNRWSPTYDVAAILTSIQS
                     "
     CDS             complement(join(29735..29913,29962..30142,30290..30859,
                     30922..31081,31129..31288,31343..31448))
                     /Name="input.path1.gene688"
                     /gene="input.path1.gene688"
                     /source="GlimmerHMM"
                     /transl_table=1
                     /translation="MADQMAAPLLKMNNPDSVIKTPNLDELARTGVVFSRQLPSKIGGY
                     DNASVLNPDVPTYAHYLRREGYETVLAGKMHFIGPDQLHGFEHRLTSDIYPGDLGWTVN
                     WDKPDERQEWYHNMSSVMQAGPCVRSNQLDYDEDVMFKSSQYLYDWARSDPQTRRPFAL
                     TVSLTHPHDPYTMTRDYWDRYEDVDIPLPNIHIDREDQDPHSQRLMKTVDLWDNPIPEE
                     AAIRARRAYFGACTFVDDQVGKLVKILKDCYLDEDTIIVFSGDHGDMLGERNLWYKMSW
                     FENSARVPMIINYPAKFEPKRVTESVSTMDLLPTFIDLAGGDRSALLPVDGLFNLIEDP
                     QELVNLASSSKYAQVFAAFEAEAKKKWDFVAIHADVLAAQRRRQLCWSALQLGRKETWD
                     YQPPGIEKDRYIRSHIPLDDLERRARFPVVDYLGREKSAAASHHGIAGAAGE"
     PFAM_domain     complement(join(29813..29913,29962..30016))
                     /aSDomain="Choline_sulf_C"
                     /aSTool="clusterhmmer"
                     /database="32.0"
                     /db_xref="PF12411.8"
                     /description="Choline sulfatase enzyme C terminal"
                     /detection="hmmscan"
                     /domain_id="clusterhmmer_input.path1.gene688_0048"
                     /evalue="1.90E-22"
                     /label="input.path1.gene688"
                     /locus_tag="input.path1.gene688"
                     /protein_end="426"
                     /protein_start="374"
                     /score="78.8"
                     /tool="antismash"
                     /translation="DVLAAQRRRQLCWSALQLGRKETWDYQPPGIEKDRYIRSHIPLDD
                     LERRARF"
     aSDomain        complement(join(30290..30859,30922..31081,31129..31288,
                     31343..31448))
                     /aSDomain="TIGR03417"
                     /aSTool="tigrfam"
                     /description="chol_sulfatase: choline-sulfatase"
                     /detection="hmmscan"
                     /domain_id="TIGRFam_input.path1.gene688_0003"
                     /evalue="2.40E-148"
                     /identifier="TIGR03417"
                     /label="input.path1.gene688"
                     /locus_tag="input.path1.gene688"
                     /protein_end="332"
                     /protein_start="0"
                     /score="493.0"
                     /tool="antismash"
                     /translation="MADQMAAPLLKMNNPDSVIKTPNLDELARTGVVFSRQLPSKIGGY
                     DNASVLNPDVPTYAHYLRREGYETVLAGKMHFIGPDQLHGFEHRLTSDIYPGDLGWTVN
                     WDKPDERQEWYHNMSSVMQAGPCVRSNQLDYDEDVMFKSSQYLYDWARSDPQTRRPFAL
                     TVSLTHPHDPYTMTRDYWDRYEDVDIPLPNIHIDREDQDPHSQRLMKTVDLWDNPIPEE
                     AAIRARRAYFGACTFVDDQVGKLVKILKDCYLDEDTIIVFSGDHGDMLGERNLWYKMSW
                     FENSARVPMIINYPAKFEPKRVTESVSTMDLLPTFIDLAGGDRSALLPVDG"
     PFAM_domain     complement(join(30323..30859,30922..31081,31129..31256))
                     /aSDomain="Sulfatase"
                     /aSTool="clusterhmmer"
                     /database="32.0"
                     /db_xref="PF00884.23"
                     /db_xref="GO:0008484"
                     /description="Sulfatase"
                     /detection="hmmscan"
                     /domain_id="clusterhmmer_input.path1.gene688_0047"
                     /evalue="1.20E-33"
                     /gene_ontologies="GO:0008484: sulfuric ester hydrolase
                     activity"
                     /label="input.path1.gene688"
                     /locus_tag="input.path1.gene688"
                     /protein_end="321"
                     /protein_start="46"
                     /score="116.8"
                     /tool="antismash"
                     /translation="NASVLNPDVPTYAHYLRREGYETVLAGKMHFIGPDQLHGFEHRLT
                     SDIYPGDLGWTVNWDKPDERQEWYHNMSSVMQAGPCVRSNQLDYDEDVMFKSSQYLYDW
                     ARSDPQTRRPFALTVSLTHPHDPYTMTRDYWDRYEDVDIPLPNIHIDREDQDPHSQRLM
                     KTVDLWDNPIPEEAAIRARRAYFGACTFVDDQVGKLVKILKDCYLDEDTIIVFSGDHGD
                     MLGERNLWYKMSWFENSARVPMIINYPAKFEPKRVTESVSTMDLLPTFIDLAG"
     CDS             join(39829..40167,40276..40318,40437..40825)
                     /Name="input.path1.gene689"
                     /gene="input.path1.gene689"
                     /source="GlimmerHMM"
                     /transl_table=1
                     /translation="MFTIALTTLSLLTLTTPTPIHPRQNSAPLYPENGTLTDPPPVTPW
                     TRPNPSYTASQLASLKGAYTAAERIGYLASYGDTNDYFKFDLTPNGSVSNAANGIGGQG
                     YLAFVQNFPGTSLKTGFVLEDGYDQPIYTEIGLYQTTIRPQGSLHWEFNDNCDSAVFVA
                     SLGSDDPGVARTAQNFFINPQEIVDANLAYPSWLVNVNVGEYRTQLPTAFAQGAKECYE
                     RCGIKYATNQAGGGPNAPAPKEEGDLGLNGTSQA"
ORIGIN
        1 ggtagtccgt ctgtcgtcgg cacgatcaca acagggatcg atgtctcagg cacctctaac
       61 tctggctctt gagtttcggg cgcctcaggt acctcaggta tctctggtgt gatagtctga
      121 tttgaccatg gttgttgtcg tttatttaaa cgattgaatc gtcgagcagt aaggctctct
      181 cgcctaccca agacttcatc tgaggtcgat gttagtaaag tttgaggcga aggtgcatgc
      241 cagagcctac ctttgtgtgg aaatattgca ttagttggag ttacgagcaa cgccgcatag
      301 gaaagcacca aagcaccctt gaaccacatg gcattgtcga agaaaggagt gactgaatga
      361 acgacaaaac gagaaagaga gcgacgaaaa atgtgaaacg aagggaaggt aaggtactat
      421 gtccttaagg caggcgcgac aaggcgaagg ccgacggtat atcatcttgg ccgcatgctg
      481 aaatccatta catcgggggc cacactctcg tgccacatcc ctgctgtgat ccgaccaggg
      541 tactatcggg gttgaggctt agcgcgcaca taccatcacc cacagtccga aggccatcct
      601 aacacgtcag ctaacaatag acgatagacc gcagagcata atttcgctcg caactccatg
      661 gcggacacga aacggaccga atcgggatgt ctgcctgtgt gtaagaagct tgattgtcaa
      721 ttcgatatct tttgcaccaa acggattctt tccagttaac ctggagcgtc cactgagagg
      781 cgaattaagg caaggaacat ggcaacaagc acacgtgcgg aataggtttc ctgaaaggat
      841 gtcttagtcc tcttgagtat cataggtgag cctaaacttc aacacgatgc tcgtgtctga
      901 gatcatcaag aaagctatat gcctagccgc gaatactctg cgaatctcag cagaacacga
      961 tgagagacgg cagctagatt ggtgctccag ttgcgttgac atggtgggta actttgttgt
     1021 tattgcacaa cagcatgtcc gtagtgcgga cccacctcca caatttcgtt tatgcctcgt
     1081 ttcaaaggat tccctctgga tgccttgccg tcattcagga aacacctaca gcacttgttg
     1141 cgtttccagt gacgatgtgg gcttgactat cgcgaacaag ctcctggatc caaatgggca
     1201 tggaacgcac aaatggtgca agcttcggtc ccaggactaa ttgaccgctt ttagctgcaa
     1261 taatttggtc caccatgatt ttcgctacgt ctctaggatc ttcaaatgat ttgcggaact
     1321 gttcgtctaa tgtaatgttc aaccgcgtct tggtccagat tgggtaaacg attgaggttt
     1381 tgatctgagg acaaaagtat cgatgcttca attcttgcgt gagggtctca tggaaagcta
     1441 taaggccagc cttggttgca gcatagtcgg cagagtttgc cattcccaga aaagcagcca
     1501 tgctagaagt agccatgata tgaccttttt ttctggagat catatcaggg aggaactctt
     1561 gcaccgtata ccagtgactg atgagattta acccgacaag ggtctgcagt agctttggtg
     1621 aaaggtcgag gatgctgctt gagttgccta tcccggcatt gttgatcaga atggatgggg
     1681 aaccatggtc tgagcgtagt gcctgggcag cgctgtggac agcgtcccgc gaagtgagat
     1741 cgcattggta aaaaccaact tggtcgccct catctacgcg ctgggttagc cacgaccatg
     1801 ggagctcaag catgggtgcc gacgaaataa gtgcacaccg ttctggagag cttcggacag
     1861 cggctgaata tcgagcacag caaccttcac gccataagac actagctcct tcacgacagc
     1921 agcgccaatt ccattagagc cgccagtgac gacagcaagc tccttgctcc agtcccagga
     1981 gcttcgatca ttcgtaaaca accagcggtt ctctgcccag atgttgagaa ggctgtttac
     2041 ctcgcgaatg aggcaagccg ccaagataga ctggaagacg cgagcaagct gtgcgcactg
     2101 tgcggccgaa agaggcaagg acgacggaag cccaaaagaa agaagagccg tccagagcgc
     2161 gatgtaggct cccgcgagca cgagaccccg gatcgctggc attgcggcgc ggccgggcag
     2221 caggctgtcg aatggcagtg aaggatggcc ccccgcacgt gagtgaaggc tgcgggcctc
     2281 caggaacgcc ctcgggtgct tctgggtacg aggtcgcggt ggagactatg ccggagattg
     2341 ggcaacagga aacagacagt gggccacgca ggtaccagca ggcagcgtga gacggagcgc
     2401 agacacgacc aggccttgca gagggtggcg aggcgacgac ggtgggcggt ggcctgctca
     2461 cagcccagga acgcgctggg tgaagtccga cgcgctagtt acataacacg acacgcgaac
     2521 ccccgaagca gcatcgcatc agagccttcg gactttgttc aacgccactt catcgtcgcg
     2581 tttcagggct tccaagcaag acctggagca tcctgctgca tgccaccgct ggccagacct
     2641 gccacccggc atttctgcct cggcagcacc ttgacgccat tcctatatcc ctcgctgtcc
     2701 gaagcctgtg cgcgctccat tgctcgtcgc tttctcgtcc gtgggcgagt atcaacagca
     2761 agatgtagtt cgaccaccgc cgagagccat gactctcaat ccgaatcgct ctactcgcaa
     2821 ccgtcccatc tgaacccgac acctgacaac tacgccctca ctcccttcgc cgaccgatgc
     2881 atcctgacag ttgaagccgg cgccggcggc catggttgcg tgtcgttcct gcgcgagaag
     2941 tacattgagg aagggccagc gaatggcggc gatggcggca gtggtgggaa cgtgtacatc
     3001 caggcagtcc gtggcgagac atcgttgcac aagcttgcca ggcggcggct catgaaggct
     3061 ggaagaggca gaaacggaca gggaaaagtg aagggcgggg agcggggcga agatgtcctg
     3121 atcacagtgc cggtaggcac cattgtgcgt gaaatccagc gactcgatcc catagccgat
     3181 gagatcgaag agcaggaaca actcgagcgt gaccgtgaac gcgaacgtga ccgggcgcaa
     3241 agatcacggc ggcgcaaacc gaataccgaa acagaaccag aaccggcgcc agaaatggag
     3301 cctggtacct ataggaagga taaatggctg gttttcccag gcatggtgcc ttccgaactc
     3361 aacagactgg ccttcccgac gctgcccccg ccgcgaaagt ctcacttggc agcacttcaa
     3421 ccccaagccc ccatatggct ggatctggac aagcacatgg agacgcccat gcttctcgcc
     3481 gccggggcca tgggtggtct tggaaacccc catttcgtta ccgcgaacca ttatcgaccc
     3541 atgatggcta cgaggggcga cccaggcatg aagatatcac tacagctgga gctgaagatc
     3601 ctggcagatc ttgcgctcgt gggtcttccc aatgcgggga aaagcacact tctgcgcgct
     3661 ttgagcaaca gcagagctcg tgttggcaat tgggctttca cgacgctgca acctaacgta
     3721 ggcactgtag tattggacga ccataaggga cggccaaagg ttgtcaagag gggaagggat
     3781 ggcgtgttac gtgacaattt caccattgca gacgttccag gattgatcga ggatgcgcat
     3841 cttgacaaag gcttaggtct tggtttcctg cgacatgtgg aaagagctgc ggtcctcgca
     3901 ttcgtcatcg atctctctgc tggggacgct gtgcaggcat tgaagcttct ctggcgcgaa
     3961 gtgtccgaat acgaaactat acgcggcaaa gagctcaatg ctgagaccga acggcgcatg
     4021 gttacctatc agcctcccaa ccaccgctct accccaagcg atccatcaga catgatcgat
     4081 tcgcccgact ttgacacaaa tataacgccc ctcgatttca taccaactac gcctatatca
     4141 gcgaagccat ggttcgtcct cgcaaccaaa gcggatcttc ctgagactca ggcaaattat
     4201 ctacgtttgc agcaatattt agatggtgta aataagggca cagaatcgca tcctagcagc
     4261 cgcaaaaacg cgtggaagaa gagcgtccaa gcgctgccag tcagtgccat caaggctgaa
     4321 ggtgtggatg ccattcctca gctggtgatg gatctcctag aagattaaga tacccctctc
     4381 tctatattta aatgtacaaa tactattgaa atttccatgc cattgttcat acagattaat
     4441 catgcacgct tcatacaaac atgaataata ttcctaatga gtgtgcatat cagcatcgca
     4501 cttgccattt tgaatgtacg tacactacca actgcatacg tcaaatccac cgtataagca
     4561 agctcagcac cacccggtaa ttgcagatct cacccccctc agcgctgcag gtacgcgcat
     4621 agtccaccca cactctgcac gccatctaac tgcgtcatct ccgtcggctg gccggactaa
     4681 tgcaccatcc tgacccgcgc atgaggcgtg ccggggtagg ctgaggactt gttggaggga
     4741 ggctcataag caaggaaagt taaggtaaag tcgcgtatat agcctggaag aaggcaagtg
     4801 tgcgcttttg aggtgggcga tgggattgtg gtagttaggt aagtaggtaa tatgcagttg
     4861 tttggtatag aatgcggaga cgagaactct aacgatgagg gtcgtggagc ggattgatgt
     4921 gtgcttctag gggtttgaag tctggtgttc atgaggcgca aaaagaagtg cccatacttt
     4981 cacgcaccca tttacccacc cgcatgcaat gttcacggaa ggataccctc tgctatctaa
     5041 acactcaaaa ggcaaaaaag taattccaat gcggggaatc gaaccccggc cttgtcggca
     5101 ctttgaatcg atgatccatg agagcgacaa atcctagcca ctagaccaca ttggatgttg
     5161 tacttgtttg atgaaagaaa tgtaactttg caaatgaata tcctgcgttg tttacacact
     5221 acctactcat actcaaaagc ttcaatctta tcgcacaccg atacccatta aagcaatttt
     5281 agcatttggg gtggagccac agagagtggt ctagtggcaa gagcggggcc ctgtggctgc
     5341 cgtttcgtca ttcgctcctt tccgccagtg taccacgctg tgattcagca atgttaatac
     5401 atagatactc tcaatgttag agctgctagt cttcttgtga ccaatcgcca tcttaaatgt
     5461 gagacagttt tgtctatttc gcagatcaac caattgcagt tgttggtttg atcttgactg
     5521 ccgtagtgtt ctcgactttc tatgcaacat gtacattcag aataaatcat caccatcccc
     5581 atacagcata ataatttccc aaaacgtgac aatcaccatt tctcgtccag cacgatatat
     5641 catatgtatt ttcggtagat ttaattcgat ggaaatggat gctgcccata ctggggattt
     5701 ccatgctcaa gatctgtcat agcaacacga ccatctgaac gaactccgaa actttgactt
     5761 ttctgtaatg tcattccgac aatgctaata tatctctgac caactccgaa tattttctgc
     5821 tttgacgtgt gtgagtcaaa agataagagt gaagaggtat agctcggaag ggtgactctt
     5881 ccccggggcc gccgattaga ccccgcgaca cgtacaaaaa gttgccccgc gccgcgccat
     5941 tcaacacaac agcagctttg ccttgcagca acacccacaa acaccatggc ctcgagaaga
     6001 tcagcattcg acttgtccaa gtgcgcgcga ccaaacatcc ttgcattgga gccatacaga
     6061 tgcgcgcgcg agtacgtcat cctcttctgc tctaggtgga gcaacgagta acccaggcag
     6121 tgattacaag gacgacggca caaacatcct cctcgacgcg aacgagaacg cgctgggccc
     6181 tggccttgcg ctgaatgaga atggaaaact cacaaacggc gcgacaagca gctcaggccc
     6241 gtccatcgac atcgacctgt tgggtctcaa tcgatacccc gacccgtgcg tcctcacctt
     6301 ctacgcaagc catttcacgc tgacacgaca cctacagcca ccagatagac ctcaagcaat
     6361 ccctctgtaa cctccgcaac acgcacgccc acacctcgaa aaccatcaca cccgaccacc
     6421 tcttcgtggg tgtcggctcc gacgaagcca tcgatgccct cctccgcgcc ttctgcgtcc
     6481 caggcaaaga caagatcctc gtttgcccac ccacctatgg catgtacagc gtctccgccc
     6541 aggtcaacga tgtcgcgctc gtcaaagtcc cgctgcaaac accaggcttc cagctcgacg
     6601 tacccgcaat cacatccgcg ctgtccaacg acccaagcat aaaactcgca tacttctgct
     6661 cacccggcaa cccgactggt gcgctgctga agaaggagga cgttcagccc attctggagc
     6721 atgagagctg gaacggcgtc gtcgtgctgg acgaggcgta cattgacttt gcgcctgatg
     6781 gcagcagttt ggcagagtgg gtcgccgagt ggcccaactt ggttgtcatg cagacgctgt
     6841 cgaagggctt cggactggcg ggtatccgtt tgggtgcagt cttcaccgac ccggccattg
     6901 cgcggatcct gaactcgctg aaggcgccat acaatatttc gaacccgacc agccagctcg
     6961 cgcgtgcagc gctggaccca aagcacctgg aagtcatgta caagaacaga gacatactgt
     7021 tggtgcagag agacaggatg ttgaaggagc tgccgaagat cccgggcgta ggaaagttca
     7081 tcggtggcga ggagtcgaat ttcttgctgt tcgagatgct ggatgcgccg gcggacaagg
     7141 gtggaaagcc atctaacgag acagccttgg cagtctacga aggattggcg gaagagaagg
     7201 gtgtggtggt gaggttcaga ggaaaggagt atggatgctt gggctgcttg aggattacag
     7261 ttggcagtga aaaggaggtg gatcggttct tggaggagat tagagctgtg ctggagaaca
     7321 tcttcaagaa gtccgggaag ctgggcgccc aagaggagga gaagagggaa ctggaggcca
     7381 atgctgttgt ggcatgatcg tgatgataag gcatagtgaa caaccatcac ggtgctttct
     7441 aggaagggtg gaaaaaccag ccgcctgtgc atgaacggta gaccgccgaa cccaatgata
     7501 gagaagggac agaaatttta atcagaggct caatgccagt gtatatttgc acatgcccca
     7561 ttgacgtgat gagtatatat ggtggaaggg taaggttttt ttctaatcga gtacactgaa
     7621 gtttcctact cgttcttgat tacatctctc tggacttaga ttcaccctca acatctcaca
     7681 aatctgattt cttcataaag tcagaacgaa ttcaaatgca cgacgtattg attatatcat
     7741 atgctatttg tcaacgaccc cctgcaggcc taccttcaac ggttcatcga cgacaccgac
     7801 atcctcaata cacgccgaga accgcgcaca taacgactca gaccaagatg tgctttatat
     7861 atgttctata ttctgtcgat atctgggtag tcccacgtct gttttgtaat ttctgtaaag
     7921 atggtgccgt atttggcact gattgcagcc ctttgcggtg gcagcgtcgc cggaccagtc
     7981 aaaataccga cccgcgatcc caacgagctc gctccttctc tacgcattgt tcagtccaac
     8041 gacgatggct gggcggaggc taatgctcgc gctttcttca atcgcttgac cgctgcgggc
     8101 cacgatgttg tactctcggc accagctctc gaccggtctg ggacaggtgt gtgagcgatg
     8161 tgacaggaat tcttgtggaa tctcctggaa taatcattga atataactga ctgagtctat
     8221 aggcttcttc gacttcccac caaagtcctt acccatgact tccggctgtg aatataaaag
     8281 ctgtcccccg aagagccctg caacgggata caatgcctcg aacccgcgtc tcaattacgt
     8341 caactccttc cccgtcacaa gtgtacgcgt aggcctgcag agcattgcac caaagctgtg
     8401 gaacggtggt actgccgatc tagtcgtctc cggcgtgaat gtaggataca atatcggact
     8461 ccaggtctat ggctcaggtg tgtacgtcta tgcatgcaag cagttactac tccgacaact
     8521 aatcacacca atggaaaggt accgataacg tcgccatgta tgctgcccgc catggtgttc
     8581 ccgctctcgc tttcagcgga catcacggcg agcgagtcgc ttggaacaag ccctggccac
     8641 ggcatagcac tgtctatgct gacgtggccc acaagcttac gactacagtc gtagctgcgg
     8701 ggaagccatt tctgcccgac ggtacctggc tgaatgtcaa catgcccaag acctcgtcca
     8761 agtgcgattc tgtcgagaag ttcaagttcg tactgacaaa gattgatatg agcctccaaa
     8821 tgggactctc gttgtttcag aactttggca aaccagatgt gacggtttgt ggaaataaag
     8881 ggaacttacc actggaagcc tggatagcta agaagtacga gaagcagtgc gtggttactg
     8941 taagcgtggg gagggcagga ttaccaggca cggcagcgaa cgcaggtaaa gcgactcagt
     9001 atgttgtggc caagaagctg agtggcattt tgacgtgccc caaagatttg ggtcggaatt
     9061 gatgcagctc aacgcggacc tgtggcgcga gtatattccg agacgtagca acaaccaaag
     9121 ccgctacttc cgatgtttct gataagatgc actagctttt taataacatc caactgtatg
     9181 tatctaatcg gctattgggt atcccaaaga agctgtcgtt gcgctcgaag cgagtgttgt
     9241 gccacatgca ctaccgtgct gcgtaacgat ccctacctat caggcaccat tgacatcgta
     9301 cagtgtcgga ttaggttgcc ttgagcatgg gggacccaga atccgggagc gcgtcaaggc
     9361 ttcagatagt catacagaca catatcatgg acgagtcggg taggagcccc ctcaacggtc
     9421 ttctcaggtg gatgtaacat tgcccgatgc caccccacac tgctatgaag ttgttcgcgt
     9481 ctagagactg ctttttcgac gaacagtatc ccactttgaa ctcttctaac aaatcgagat
     9541 cctttttcgt ttcagccaca ttgttaatct ggggtacatg agaaatgcca gcccggggaa
     9601 agtctgagta gttcgtattt cttcacgatt ctcagtccta gagccattca agcagtaatt
     9661 tgggcgcgcg tgggtaatca tgttgctgga aaacaatccc cgtgggaggc aagcggtcat
     9721 tctctcgagc gtgtttaccg cattggccac ttcgactgtc gtgttgaggc tgtacactcg
     9781 gttctgtgtc attcgatgtt ctggaattga agactatggt atcttaattg cgttggtatg
     9841 aaagagggcc ccatcaatga ttcaactaat atgttcaaag ctctgttcga tcggcttgac
     9901 tatttgcatc gggattcgta agtcagtcga gctccttcgc gctggcaaaa gaccaacagc
     9961 ttctagaggc agaatatggg atgggaagac acatatggga gcttacagaa gaagactcga
    10021 cacactcgct caaggtaagc acacatacat catggggctc aaacaccact gctcatgctt
    10081 ttggataggc cttttatgct agtctgattg cttactatct ctctctcgcc tttacaaaaa
    10141 tctcggtact gttacaatac cggcgcgtat tttccacgaa gcgattccag atcgtatgtt
    10201 acgttgtcct agcgatcgtc atcgcatacg caatctggac cgtattcagc agcatctttg
    10261 gctgccggcc tatccaagct ttctggacac tgaagcaacc tttcaaatgt ctcgatcaat
    10321 atgcaacgtg gttcttcaac ggcggtatga atatcttgac ggatttcacc atcatgattc
    10381 taccaatgcc agtcatccga ggtctcaatc tgccgcggag gcagaaacaa gcactcactg
    10441 cgatctttgc tctcggaggc ttgtaagtga atcaacacct ctcttacatg tttctctctc
    10501 tgtttcacgt ggcttgtgcc acccgagcaa tctgggtaac caggctgtta ctgtcatacg
    10561 gtgcacaata cacatacagc ctgattctgg actgtcacac atataattct tccacggctt
    10621 ctggctcccg acagctgaca attgtggttt cagcgtatgc ctagtttcga taatgaggct
    10681 tcactcactc gtcgcaatat cgaactcccc ggatccgacg ttcgataacc cccctgctgc
    10741 gacgtggagt tcttcggagg ccaacattag cattgtgtgt tcctgtctgc cttgtctgcg
    10801 gcctttaatc atccgtcacc ttcccggagt gttctccaca acgtccggat ctaatcgatc
    10861 gtggttctgt aatgggaaca agggtgtgag acactctgtg agaagtgcat tcagtgcata
    10921 cagggggaag gtaagaacgt gtcgacgacg atcaattcgg aggacatgtt tgatatgcat
    10981 catatcgagg atagagattc gattatacag gtagtgactg agatccatat cacggttgag
    11041 aaaaagagga agagccaggt gcaaggaatc gaatcggtat aacaagatcg ccagtgggtc
    11101 atggttgtgg agctgcgggc ggcctacctg atttacgaca agatagatga tgggggttct
    11161 ttagaaaggg tgttatgact ggtatcaagc ctattaatcc agtatagttt acgcagttga
    11221 gttgtggcag tgcgtgattt gagtctaaag gtagcggccc ctagactaca gtcagtcaca
    11281 tgtgacgtaa acccatgcac ctgaactctt cctgagtcaa caaagactca ccggttcaca
    11341 ggagtaactc acctataaaa gcgcgatcga tcttctccta gtgctacaga ttaccgagtg
    11401 aatcctttga cgcacaaccc aatatacaca ttgcgctgcg catactagat accagccacg
    11461 aagacctgat gtctggacct gagtcaacac cagcaatgtc gcagacgcca gcccaaccaa
    11521 cggcgccggc cgccgaccaa caagcgaagc tcaccctagc tgaccgtatg aagcaatatg
    11581 aagcttcttt cgacttcact cttccgctca cggtacccac catcttgcga ctcgatggcc
    11641 acactttctc acgcctcacg tcgaaattcc acaaaccttt cgatcagcgc atccacgatg
    11701 cgatgattgc cacctgcgca gatctcctta aatacttccc acaggcgacg gtagcataca
    11761 cgcaatccga tgagataact cttgtgttcc ctgccggcgt gcagaacttc aacgagcggg
    11821 tccaaaagct gagcagccta gcggcaagtt actgctcggt gcggttcaac gcccatctcg
    11881 cagcattttt agccgcgaat cctgaaccgc aagttaaaca gtcggcatac gatgcgcttg
    11941 ggacagcaca cttcgacgcg cgcttcttcc aggtgccatc ggtagaggag gcgctgaact
    12001 gcatgctgtg gcggtgccgc ggggacgcgg tgcggaactc ggtaaattct ttcgcaagat
    12061 cgctctactc agacaagcaa ctttacaaaa agtctgtggt tgaggtattg gagatgctac
    12121 ggaaagagaa gaacattgag ttcgaggatg ctgttccgaa atgggcggtt gctggtagct
    12181 tagtcaagtg ggagcaattc gagcacgagg gcgtcaatgt gaagacgggc gagaaggagg
    12241 ttactacgcg atcccgaaca cgagtggagg atcgaggtat tcgagagttc tcggatagta
    12301 atttgaagtt ggtgacgcat aagttttggt agggaagggg ctgtacatat ctcattagta
    12361 ctagctggcg tgtgtccctg gtggcggtgc cacgtctggc cgccagcggg tcacaattac
    12421 tttccgatgt acaatgtatt gccttcaaca gatcacaaca gcatgcccaa tatcactgat
    12481 gaattacaat catcgatgga tatcgtatgt tgcgctgtgt tgagtatgcg tatgcttttg
    12541 cccgtgctga ccaaatcctc cattgttggc tcgtttctcg tatagaagcc accaacatcc
    12601 tgcgtctatg ctataaggtg ttggcttgga aggataccca gcagccctac cgcaattggc
    12661 gcatgttgaa acgccaatca gtagagtcat acacccgtaa ggcgttcgcc gccttgcgaa
    12721 agctgtgctt gggctactat gactttttct gagacagcgt cgatgggaac ccagcattca
    12781 catggtgcgc gtgattaggc acatgcatat aggatggtat aattacgatc tcaactggtt
    12841 gacagccttc taacatctgt aatatactac tcaaagaaat acggagggtg cttcggcctt
    12901 gtctactccc caacaggcat ggattgaccc tctactgtta cagaaggaat tcccactccc
    12961 gagaccccgg ctagtgggaa agtcgagaag aaaaacgtag acgtccccta gccatcctct
    13021 cccatatatt cacgtaaagc ctggtcgctg tagatgaacc cgatccattc tgtcacgcga
    13081 caagatgggc tacacccgga tcgatggaaa tatctcgcag ctaccgcaag agcaggggtc
    13141 tcagcagata gagagctttt ccgagtcgag tgcacagttt aagaggatac cgcatggcta
    13201 tcaagacgac tcccaacata cggggtacga tccgatcaat atgcaggatg cgccaccgcg
    13261 aagtccgaaa aaggaagaat atcgtgacca gcttccgtct gcgaaagtag ggtcgatgaa
    13321 taggctgaga ttatttatct tggcgtttga cgtcctattc catgcaactc caattttgtt
    13381 tattagtatg gaacgagatg agatgactga agtgtttata actaacagat tcacagcact
    13441 tgctcttatc gcagcgcgac tcgatggtca atacgttact agatatggcg aacgtcttca
    13501 acaagtgtta ttgctttcgc caactatttt ccccgttatt tttgccgctt taatgggtcg
    13561 ctgcttcaag tacatgggct tatttctagc ggagcgcggt accactcttg gccgcctcga
    13621 acaactcgtt ggctcgagct ctttgttttc cgccatggaa cgacaaattt ccttgcgcgg
    13681 cttctcggta gtcggatacc tcttgatgat tgtttggttc ctctcgccac taggaggcca
    13741 gtctgcgttg cggctcatta gccaggaaac caagagcata gtttcgaacg gcacagtcca
    13801 gtacctgaac cctgatactg ttttagatac taatatagcc actgctagcg ctatgaatgg
    13861 cgcaagaggc gtattcgggc ccatatttct agctgcattg ctttccagct caaaatatca
    13921 agacactgcc atggaccttt ggggcaacgt acggcttccg cgcttctctt cgatagaaaa
    13981 cactacttca gacgaatgga agcatgtggt cgatgatgat aaaacgaatg ttacatatgc
    14041 gtcgctgatt ggaattcccg tcgcattcat caacgaaaat ggaataagca acttctctat
    14101 tgaagcgcga cagtgggatc tatcatgcga caaaaacgaa atgcagggag gcaagcaagc
    14161 agatttcggc gacatggaca cttccacatg gaaattaggc acgtctcctg tcaacagcag
    14221 ctgtaccggc tggccgtgct caatcagttt caagtcgatg gccaacaatg atgccgacga
    14281 tgaggacttt ttcaactata ccgtcgcttc ctgcaaagta agttacgaag cttatgaaac
    14341 gaagatcaac tgcaaagaca aatcttgtgc gccaacatcg atgcggaagt tagataggta
    14401 cactagtgtt aactacacga cccgcaactc ggatgtcatg tttcgaggcg cagtcctgaa
    14461 taatatcata atcacactcc cggcgatcga cacccttgga gtacgcacag cggcgttccg
    14521 tggcagcagc aacgccgaaa agtggatggc tgacccgaca aactttgttg gatacgtggg
    14581 cgtctatccc caactttacg agctgactcc tgaactcctt tccgagcgtc ttactatatt
    14641 gtggaataca ttttttcaat ccacatacgc gatgaacacc ctggggggta atcttgctca
    14701 gaccttcgac aacatcaccc agtcagcgaa tctccagctt ttcaacggca cggaatcggc
    14761 aatctctacc ccgatgccca atgtttggca cacccattgg agctggttta ctgctctctt
    14821 ggtctcctcg ataattcttc agatcgcatc gtttatggca ctattcttca agtactatac
    14881 ctgcgtgccg gacatcattg gatatgctag cagtatgacg ctactgaatc cgtatgtgcc
    14941 tacgtccacc ggaggaacca cgctgcatgg cctagagaga tcgcgcatgt tgaaagatat
    15001 gaaaattatg attggcgatg tctgtgccaa tgagccggtg ggtgcagtgg cttttgccaa
    15061 agccgatgaa ggcagggttg cgagattgac caggaagaga tcttatgtgt agatatatag
    15121 actgcaaggt gcagttctta tagcaaatga attgactagc aatggagttg acacgatacc
    15181 caatgatgat atttccgtac aagtacagtc tatgaaacct cgtgtatgta ccaagactgc
    15241 cattaatgta gctaaaaaaa tgatccttcg gcataggagc aaagatgtat aaacaggagc
    15301 accaagcatt tacattagaa catggctgat agcaagatat attcgatcgt catgataatt
    15361 cgtcgcgctt gaacgttcca aaaaacaata cgtaatgcaa tcgttaatac tgcagccatt
    15421 ggaagtcgtt ctgggcaagt atcatgttgt gaccatgagc ccacactgcg ccttttgttg
    15481 caaactgtag cgaaccaatc tgaatcagtg gcgacaactc atcgcattgg ttggcagcaa
    15541 aagcctgaaa agctttcgcg ttcgacttta gggtagtctg catcgtatca attagatctt
    15601 cggcctcttc cgggtcgaca ttcactcgtc gttgctccgc tcgaggtgct tctagccctc
    15661 tcaccacagt cgtcggtgtg cggaagttca aaatcagatt ttcagtgtaa agtaagcgga
    15721 actgtgtgtc tccgcacgat aataggttcg ccaaagtctt gagcaggata gcgatgtagt
    15781 cgaacagctg caccgcgaag ctttctggca catcctcaat tagatggacc agctcatgat
    15841 cgtgcggtgc ttggaattgc ccttcataat tgaaaggttc tcgaatccgc aggtcgacgt
    15901 taacaaggat ggtgttgacc gttgcagata gacctggaaa gcgaagccac gtcatagcga
    15961 aatacggtcg accgtgcgaa aacgttatgt caagttcgta gttcatctgc ctggatgcca
    16021 ccagatggtg tatggcctgc ttgatctcgc aatatgtttt tcggcacgtt cgtaacaagc
    16081 cacggtaatt ccgaagaggt aggcgttctt tgatgtaatt ctccgaaact accatcatag
    16141 ctcgggagtg gggttccagc tcttcgcaga gaagaaaatc gtacacgaca tttctgcact
    16201 ccaaaggtag atccaagaat cccgtcataa taggggcgaa acgggcaacg agtcgatgtt
    16261 gtgattgaca gggatcaggc tgcgtagctt gatcggacgc agggttatcg acggggagcg
    16321 gctggcaacg aaggaccgtt gtaagcgcgc tcggggccct ttgaatgcgg cggattaagg
    16381 agccctcatc atagcgagag tgcacaaaac aacaagggag aaatgcgagg acacactaaa
    16441 tgtcgcacaa tcggatggac ccaaagctgg agtttgacaa accgtctgtg cgcaaccgtg
    16501 gctatgatca gggctgcacg tgaaacgcta caccgaatct ggtaacgggt tctcgtctgg
    16561 accagcggaa agtcaaggag cgctaattct ctgcaatatc gtattagtga cagcggccag
    16621 ctatccggcc ccatccaatt ggacatcgat gtgtgagctg cgagctcagg ccgttgaccg
    16681 tgttcagccg gtgtgtttac gacatggcgg actttgctga tgcatcagcg ttgttcatcg
    16741 tcaaaactta gtagagaaac cctcggctat cgtcgttgac attgctactg gatctccttg
    16801 tcgacaaaga atataccatc tttgtaccac ccagagatgg gcgataccga aatgaatcgc
    16861 atcagatcta tggatgaccc agctttgtcc cctctggaca cgactgagcg cgttccgatt
    16921 ggccgctcta gccgttgtat gcaggtttcg agcccatgca gagagacagc tgctatccag
    16981 gagaccccaa tcctaactaa atacgatgtc tgtatacctg gggtcaaaca tgctggtata
    17041 taggtaatag gctaatcagc tcaggtcggc tggcgaagaa tcgtgcgtaa tttctcgcca
    17101 tcttggttcg ctgtcacgat gggtacaggc attgtatcgc tccttctata tagtattcct
    17161 ttcaaggcac gatggctgta ttggctgtcc gttattttct ttggtcttaa tacgatctta
    17221 ttctttacct ttctcaccat ctctacccta cgatataccc tctacccaga aagtacggtg
    17281 aatcccgcca gagcacaaca tccatatgac ctgtgctgac aaacatccca tttgaagtct
    17341 ggaaagtgat gatagcggac aggaccaatt cactcttctt aggatgtttt cccattggat
    17401 tcgcaaccct cgtcgaggcc tggatattct tgtgtgtccc gtattggggt ccttggaccg
    17461 taacattcgc gtgggtttgt tggataatcg atgcggtaat ttcagtagta gtcacggtct
    17521 cgctcgctgt cattttcaca tcagcgcccc aacagcaaaa tcttgatatg attactgcgg
    17581 ctcaacttct tccaattgcc gccacgatcg ttgcttctgg aacaggtgca gaaggttagt
    17641 gctgatctaa attcgggcga aatgctgatt gtggctgtta tagtcgccaa gatcctacat
    17701 aatccgcaag atgctctagg gacactgatt gcctcctata tcatgtgggg tgtttcggtt
    17761 ccatttgcca tgttcgtcct ggttatatac tatcaacgtc tggctttgca caaacttcct
    17821 ccccgcgaag tcgtagtatc atcatttcta cctctgggcc ccctaggcat gggcggatat
    17881 acaatcatgt atctcggtag cgtaagtcgc accgtgttcc cacataccgg ctttttccat
    17941 ggccttacca tagctggcga catattctac ataaacgggg tcttcgtcgc attgatcatg
    18001 tggggatttg gcttattgtg gctctgtttt gctctcgcta cttgccacaa gctccgacca
    18061 tttccgttca acatgggctg gtggggcttc acattcccac tcggggtgtt cgccgtttgc
    18121 acgattgaat ttggagtcca gatgccaagc ttgttcttta gggtgctggg caccatattc
    18181 agcgtggcag ttatcatact atggtgcatt gtcatggcgg gaacattgcg gggcgcaatt
    18241 gacgggaggc ttttcaatgc accatgcctt gcgaatctac ctaagaaaga gtgtacgccg
    18301 agctagatca ataccgaaaa gaacgactct cacacataca ctgttagata tttggcgaca
    18361 cataatcgaa tgttccaagg taaacaagtc gcacagatag aggatatttg cataggtagc
    18421 gtagccatcg tagacgatgc tgttcatata tttcgtgtta tgtgttcgtt gcaggtcctc
    18481 ccatcagagt acatcatcat gtttcatcat tgagaaggtc cagccaattt catcgcgatc
    18541 tcatcgggtg ccacatccat cttcgtcgaa gatcttcgtg tccgtccttt acacagaacc
    18601 tcaagcggcg tcgcactggt ctattacaac atcagattag ctggaatgat attaaagggc
    18661 attggtgttt gcttactctt ctgggcctgg cagtcgtcaa agacaaaatc ctggcctccc
    18721 ctagaagcat tggcgcatgc gttgaactgc tggtcacaag aacgctgcaa ggcagcgctg
    18781 aggttgacaa aggtatcacc cttcacagca aaaggacggt ccgggttgcc cgagtcgagg
    18841 atgggtgtgg ccgcgatgcc accaagagca ccagtgaagg tctgcgagtt ggcctggcgg
    18901 atagcgagag cgttcgtaag cgcgatggcg ctgaagagag cgaaggtggc agtgaacttc
    18961 attttgttga taaaaattgg ataatttgta taaaaaggat agtaatagaa gcgacctgtc
    19021 gcaagaaaag aatgattgaa atgaaagttg gaagggaacg tgggtaaaga atagactggg
    19081 atggacaatg gactgtgagg tcccgcagcg cttttataca agctcacgac atcatgacgc
    19141 tattctgatc agcgctttgc gtgtctctaa gattatgaag tggtcttgct atgcggctac
    19201 agattttttt gcctgatcat gcctgacgac tgtctgaaac gggaagcgtg cgaggacccc
    19261 gcggccgcga atcgcttgcg tggacggcat tttgccggca attggcactc gcaatattgt
    19321 tccaggtgct ttcgtgatgg gcaatatttg cggtgagcta aggcttgaat gatgaaagtg
    19381 tcaggtgtct ggtgcatgga aagttcgacg ttccgcggcg tgggggtggg tgaacatcag
    19441 ttactactct tgaacatgcc ctttgtcctc cgtcctccgt ccttcgagtc tctggctatt
    19501 tttctcgacc aaccactcat aaacggtatc ggtaagaatc aacgcattat ctaacttttt
    19561 tatccgtagg ccagttcggg gaaatagtcc gagaaggcag ccttcagcgc tttcaattgc
    19621 aatttgattg tcgcgcaact gaaggaaaac cgtatgtatc tgttgcatca atgatgatta
    19681 ctatgttagt tcctagagtg gtctgcactt aacctaacag atgaaattct ggcgaacgat
    19741 tgtattctaa tagagatgcg caatcgagtc aaacaattat tgtgagagag gcgggtcgac
    19801 gagttcacct catgttgttg ttgcgaagcg atacctaaca gtatacctgc acaccacacg
    19861 ccacccagct accatgaata gaaggacgcg acgccagctt caattaaatg ggctaaatga
    19921 gtattgagat aaaagcatac gctaattcta tccgatcctc ccacaatcta tcctgcagta
    19981 tcgagagaag aatgataaat ctagaacccc cactgtccca accacttcct cacaacctcc
    20041 tcatcaaccg ccctcccctc cctcaatgtc ctactcacac tctctgcctt cgaagtctcc
    20101 aacaccggca tccccatccc cgaaccctcc ttcagactct catagaactc cagcaacttc
    20161 aatcccggca cccgctccgc attttcctta tctctaggga tctccttcag cgcatcaacc
    20221 cactcgttgt aacccagcac ctgcatatcg accccagaat tcttgtagaa ttcatgaatg
    20281 acggggtaga tctggttcca agatgtggta tgcggattag tcatgtggta cacctgggtg
    20341 cgctcagagg aagattttga tgaagcgaca tcggcggtgg cagatgcgat gtccagtact
    20401 gtaccagcag caacgtccat gggaacccag tcgatgcgat cctgatttcc cagtgatgca
    20461 ggtagctttt tcaggatctt acttgtgtgg acgagggtag ggagccactc atgtacattc
    20521 cacgctgcac cacttgcgtt cgtactgggg cctgcgagtt ggcctgctcg tatgatggag
    20581 gtgctgatgc ctaggcggtg ggatgctgtt gcaaggatct gggtggcgac atgtttagat
    20641 tccccgtagc cttgtgggag ggtgagtgcg ttgtcaaaaa gcgaggagat ggcttctggg
    20701 acgggggagt catcgtgtgc aagggaggcc caattgccta cgctggcgat ggaggatatg
    20761 aagatgatgg gtgcgttgtg ggttgaggca gctgcgaagt cgattgcgcg gcgggtgccg
    20821 gcgatgtgtg tggtttcgta ggattcgagc gatagattga aatcgacgga ccatgcggag
    20881 tggatgaaga cggtgacagt ggagagaagt agttcatatg tctcgtcgga gagaccgaac
    20941 ctttcgacgg cgaaatcggt cttcaggaac tcggctttgc tgaagtccag agcatcttgg
    21001 tattgtgttt ttaaggcttc tttctggcga gtttccgcgt tatcagaacg attcatgcag
    21061 tacaccttct cgatgccagg gtccttgagc agttgcacga gcatatgggt accaagacta
    21121 cccgtcgatc ctgtgacgac aacagtctgt tttgagacag cgttcggagc ctgtatcaac
    21181 ttcttctcgc gaaccattcc ttgcgtgtac ttcctgacca tgcgatccat tctctcttct
    21241 cgagtaagcg gtgttattgt ctggccgctc gaattgctca gattagccga caaggcctca
    21301 gctatctgtt tgacagaagg attgctgtat ataactggcg cagttacttt ggcgccatgt
    21361 atagtcttat tgagcgcatt ggtcagtgca agcacaccta gagagtcaac gcccagactg
    21421 aagatgtcca cgttgtctgg tgtgtcctgc ttgaaagaag gaagggagcg agtgaacact
    21481 gcgcggacct tctcaaccaa ctcagggtcg tcattaaaat cttgttcaag atcactggag
    21541 tacccctcgt cagaatacaa cgcttcaatc tcttctttga aggctgtcgc ggtctgagaa
    21601 cgaataatcg agcccttagc agcgcgtacg aaaggcttct ctctgcctgc aacagcgatc
    21661 tttgacgagt atattcgtgc atgggcgggc gcttctcgat ttgcgttttc caccgttggc
    21721 cagatttctt cgatcaaagt cgatgggtcg agcgatccgg cctgattcca ctccggctcc
    21781 accagaagac ctgcttgaaa cctgccttgg ccgacgacca aagcaccttt tatcaacgga
    21841 tgagactcta tcagtttctc agtcaaaact gggttgaact tctcgccgtt gctcaataca
    21901 acaatgtcat ctcgtcgacc gatgtacttc caaagataag gtttagaggg atgttgtctg
    21961 aacagatcct tcgtccgcca ttccgagatg ccaggaaaag tgtggaatat cgcttgatag
    22021 cttatgtctc tcggcttcag aacaagctcg tacagatctt cctccgccgg ttccatgacg
    22081 gttcccgtga tagctgccca gtggaaatat ccccactcgt cgggctcagc aggcataagc
    22141 gtacacatca tgaatgcctc ggtactaccg atgatagtaa ccagcttggt aacttgacag
    22201 atcttgtccc cacttgcggc accgagagga gcaccgccaa agcaaacgaa ctcaagtttt
    22261 cctagagctt cgaggccccg gtcggtggca gatatgtcct cgagtagaga tggcgggaag
    22321 atacccgaat tcggcttgat gtcttcgatg acgtcgatga tcaggtccgc ggtgagcatt
    22381 ttctcggaag gaagtcggac gattgggctt ctgcacatga ctgatctgag ggcagctatt
    22441 atgcccatgg catgaaaaag ggcgcagctg caagcatcgg cttgccatct gctagaaatt
    22501 gcctgccgac ttgttcgaaa ccattctcag gtcctaacaa ggattgcgct tttatagtgt
    22561 tcagacctgc gactgtcaag tagattggtt ttgggaggcc taaattaagt aagataaccg
    22621 tatctctagt atcgacatca taaagcttac cggtagaacc agaagtatga agaataagag
    22681 tgcgggcagt agcatcccga ctgtgtctgt tctcgtagtg aggcacagga actgacactc
    22741 ccgaaatgcc ctgagtctct ggtaattgga ataccttgag tccaggtact atttcgtgaa
    22801 tagctgcaac ctgaggtgct atctccggcg tagtcataaa aatctcacac tgtgtcgact
    22861 caaccaggaa cttctggcca tcgagcgagt ttcgaggcga cgtgaatagc ggcacgtatc
    22921 caaccttcaa cgctgctgca aagacaatta tgtaccgcag atcatttgca ctgttgcgac
    22981 catcagcctt gcacgtgctt agaatgatcg tcagcatacc ccatgtatcc aatggtctgg
    23041 ccaggttgct gagcaacacc aatggtcttc tcaatccacc acgccatact gttgatcgcg
    23101 tttgcaagat ctgtgtagtt gaagtaatgc catccttgat cgagtccggt tggcgaacgt
    23161 ggtactatgg cacaggtttc actggctgct gatttcgcag cctcgtcgat gtaatcaggc
    23221 acagtggcct gcttttgttc gacggccgcc atcgtgaaac aagagactgg gtcgatatcc
    23281 ttagaatctg tggaatccag gtgaggtgaa aaattaaata gggcgtctga gagggcgtta
    23341 tacggggcgt tatacggggc gttttgttac tgtcggctga cgattgtagt tcaggtgacc
    23401 aactgatatg aaggattctg tgaccaataa ctaaaattgg atgtaagtgt tggaatgcgg
    23461 ttgctgtgtg gtctcttctt accacggaca gtagagccaa atatatatat cgctcagtgg
    23521 caaccttcaa gcacgacaac gtaacgcaac ataaatacaa tcttgagcat tgtcgtcatg
    23581 cccttcttga aaaagaacgt ttcaaaaccc actccgaccg ttcgccgaga tgtaatcagt
    23641 ggagctttga ggtattatat ctgcttgaaa gtgccgcccg accctctggt aacagttcac
    23701 actatacatg caagtgtgta agcccccttg ttctttgccc atataaacag tgtgttgcgc
    23761 cgcggctcca cccatatcga ttggctacca tagcgattac taacctcttt gtggtaacac
    23821 tgacgcagca cagcaccctt gtgcatagcc gtgcatgtga tttgtggtgt tgatcgggct
    23881 cggccgagct tgtctagact aaagccgacc ttgcaagaaa atacccaccg agcatcaacc
    23941 tatctggcgc acgcacgtct cattccgcga tctccgcagc ttccggagta actcagtgag
    24001 gtaggtacat gccgcagccg cctcccgaga cgcggcccgc acggtgccac gaaagcttgg
    24061 tttgacacac tctctgaagt ccgtatgtag gcaagtcgaa ttagggagaa tgcactatgg
    24121 tctaatctga tcgagggaaa tcgtagcgag gagcaaagcc acatggcgaa aaagcaaaat
    24181 aacactttcg ggatatagaa gctaccggtt tgcctggcca ccgacccgcc caaactccaa
    24241 gtatgcattg atcgcatcgg atgcgcacac ccacacatat acttcgttag cacgtgtatc
    24301 tcttcattcc acaaaggttg gctcaagcag acgaccatcc catctcttca acgccagaga
    24361 cactggaaaa cctagataac caagatgcat caaaaatcgc tgcgcggtag tccactggat
    24421 ttcactcgga actatgaacc cttgttaaag aaccagcttg tcctcttccc gctcggctga
    24481 gcacctccat cctgcccttg cagactgtta atgctcgggt gaaccgggcc atcctgcaca
    24541 gaagaaccac cgccgcggat gggcttcgca acacgcgatc cgaccgcgcc gccgaaggcg
    24601 aacgaagcac cagccgaggg cgaaccgaga ccgcgggtag agccttgctt agcggcttcg
    24661 aggcgctctt tgacagcggt gagttgagct tcgaatctgg gaggattgtc aatgtttgtc
    24721 caaccatcca gctcgatagg atcagaggaa gtgaaatatg aaatagatcc ttcatctttc
    24781 ggggctccat gtccttcctt ggtaaacttg ataggagaga gaagatcgga aattttcttg
    24841 gtaggaggga caggaaggta aggagataag agactgattg tgccatcctt gcacttctcc
    24901 gacatattgg acttgagtag cagagagaac atagaagaaa tcttgtcgac gtaccgatga
    24961 ttggcagcag tgagcttctc ctggctgtct tgtaggagct gttcgagact ctgtatccgc
    25021 tcattgcgcg cgataagctt acgctcagca atggcgacct cctttttgag actcgaattc
    25081 tgctcgacga gctggcgttg aacgacggtg agttgttcaa gattgcgctc caggaacatc
    25141 atcttctttt gctgggcacg gttgttggat gacttgagaa cattattgta ctgctcgcgt
    25201 gtttcgtcta gcgagatctc cagttcgaca acctgttgat ccataatggt taataactac
    25261 gtttatgcgg caaatgtcaa cagcacttac ccgttcgcac ctgttctgca gatctcgcat
    25321 caggttcttc ttcatgttgt cgaactcggc aatctgttgc tggaccgact tgccattgat
    25381 gccattcgcc acaccattgg caatcgcacc actcttgata cgttgttgga ggctctcaat
    25441 ttcagtagcc agctgggagt tctgttcaga cttgcgagtc aaatctgccc ggagctcttg
    25501 gaccaactca acgttgccct cctgacgagc ttcgtaagct tcagcaaggc gactcttgat
    25561 ttcctccttg tctgcatccg acaggttctt ctcacaaagc tcttcgtatt gttgctgcag
    25621 gtttgcgagc ctttgttcca gagcttcccg tcgtcggttg tgtgcgtcgt cttgctcgtt
    25681 acgcgtattg taagataatt ctgcctgtcg cacgatgcct tgtgtttcca ccagcttctc
    25741 ccgaatctcc tggatggcat cgggtgcaac agcctcgccc gatgagctca gcttatgcag
    25801 tgcgtccaac tgctcaatca tcttctggat gctgcgctcg ttgtcgctga agacttctcc
    25861 accgagatca aaacctgcca tcatctgtgc catggcttcg gccttcttct tctttttctc
    25921 gtcttgtgcg gcggtcgatt cctttgcgtt cattcgagca tccagtagct gctgctttac
    25981 gtcgtcaagc tcggctgtga gttcggcgtt ggcgtctttg agaccgtcca tagtgatctg
    26041 cccctccttg ccctcaaagt tcagcttttc gatctgcatc ttgagctcat tcaactcagt
    26101 tgataaccgc tccagctctt tgttcgattt tgaatcccgc tctttgaagt aagaaagctc
    26161 atcctttgcc gtcttcaact gttcctcgat tctagcaacc agcgtttctt tctctgcgac
    26221 ttggtcttgg agctcattct ccctccgcaa gaattcgtcc ttctcgtctt tatcaagagg
    26281 aatactaggc gtaccagctc gctcaacgtc tagtcgtgaa tctggtcttg aaggcgtttc
    26341 cgaattcttt gtggcatcta gtcgagaggg tgtttgtgca cgagagggtg tgggaggagg
    26401 tttcctgccc gacacactgg aatctaacgc cgcaacccaa cgctctttgg ggactgtctc
    26461 acccccacgc caaagctgga cttcgccttc aagggatgca atatagccct cgaaagacgt
    26521 gatctggcct tgggttttct tgagcattgc tttgagctcc gcagggctga gttcctggtt
    26581 gaccttcgcc ttgttcttga ttgcctttgc acgccttcca aactgcagtg tactcaatgt
    26641 ctccgcgtcg ttatagctac tcggcgagca attgatgatc aaagttgtcc tagagttacc
    26701 acccagcgat tcttgcagga tacgagtcaa cttggagtct cggtaaggaa catgagagga
    26761 tttgccatcc gtcaaggcgt taatgaccat gccgagtgca ctcagactct tattgatttt
    26821 ctttgcctcc tccagcgttt ggccactcgc gcctgttttg cccacctttt ccgaaccagc
    26881 aagatcgacc aagaaaagct gaccactctt ttgagaacca gtggtgatgt tcttctgcgc
    26941 aacggtaatg acgaagatgg aatgcgaccg cgaagattcc gcgttcatgt ttgtggctga
    27001 cacggcgcgg gcgtctccac ctcttcgcat gacttcgtag acctcctcga cgctcgagac
    27061 gtaaacttcc agcagtcctt taacatagac gccccgattc ttttcttcgt gcactggtag
    27121 gttatcgttc tgaggcatca acagatcacg aatgcgttcc atgtagattt ccatgtatga
    27181 gacccgaacg gtgtattcga tgtcgcttgc ggaggacaat atactggcga agatctgctc
    27241 cacgattcgc ggaatgatac cctttcctgc ctcgtcttca atgccagtac ccatcattgt
    27301 atacgacttt ccggcaccgg tctgaccgta ggcgaaaacg gtaccgttgt agccgttgat
    27361 aatatcgtcg acagtcggtc ggatcgagta atcgaacacc tcattctgtt tcgatttcat
    27421 gtcaaagacg cggtcgaaag tgaaggagcc ggaggcctct ttcgactgca gagggatatg
    27481 gttagcacag ccgctctaac atacatgatc ggcaagagag gcgtacggat atggagcagg
    27541 tgtcctcatt ttcgaaattg acgatgggct ctccgccact ggcgatttca atcttgttct
    27601 gcgggcggaa acgcgccacc actacgctca gctgtcagta cgctggggtc acttgctctg
    27661 catggcacag tcggagagta ggtcacacct ttaatggtgt tggagcccct gcagccgttg
    27721 ttagcaaccg ttacgctcga agcttccaca ccgccaaagc cacttacgac atggcgggca
    27781 gtccgataat gctctcggcc caacggccac tccaggactg cttgtcgcgc tctcggctgc
    27841 ggcggtggtg cgtggaaggc tgcgagctgc tgttgtggta cgcaaggcgg gagtcttcga
    27901 ggcctcggcg cggtcgcggt gcaggcagga gattggaggc cccgcccgct atcaggggaa
    27961 acggttactg cctgtttcag gatggcgctg ccctgcgaaa taacggcgga ggggtaaacg
    28021 acggggggtg cacagcagca gagcgggcga agagcgtcgc tcgcacgaac tgtacaattt
    28081 gtgggcgaga gtcaacagct gcgttgctgt tgacaatctt agcgcgcgcg ccgacctgac
    28141 cccactgcgc ctcgtgacgg cgttccaggg ttcaactcac gctttgctgg caccacgaac
    28201 cgtacgtcac gaagcatgcg aattaaactt ctgggtgcat gaaccatggc gctgtgcatg
    28261 gccgtagccc aggaaacagc atggcaacaa catggaaatc agctgcgacg ccagttcgcc
    28321 atggatccat taacaaaaac cctaacgcct tcgctatgtg gaagtggaaa agagacacca
    28381 gaaatagcca acccaagtgc agcctctgcc cccgtcccgt aaaactcctc tcatgcatcg
    28441 tgctcgcatc ttgtcatctt gtaatcgtca cgtcctgtgc tgcatcgccc tcccgcctca
    28501 gtcctcccag ctcttctcca cagtctcgcg cacacgcttg gtatactccc ggcggttgtc
    28561 cttgtagagg ttcgacgctt cgacgttggc aggcgatgat gtgttggggt cgttcagcag
    28621 actgcgcctc gtcagtatac aaggctcacc ctcgcagatt cccaggacag cttacctctg
    28681 tatgctggtc aagatggcag ccacatcgta cgtcgggctc cagcggttct gcaggatgtc
    28741 caagcagagc tcgcccgtgc cgtatacgtt ggggtggaac atctggctga tgaacttgac
    28801 acccggaggc ttgttcggat aggcctcctc aaagtgcatc accagccgga atgtgccatc
    28861 ctcgaagggt gtgtccgcag gcccgatgat aacggcgttc ctatgcacgt gtgagactcg
    28921 ctgtacgatg cgctgtcgcg tgcggggcgc tttaccatgt cataacattg tcggcgatgg
    28981 gggaagcaga gacgccagca ggtggatctg tttgcatgcg ctgtaacaca gagtcagtat
    29041 tgctgccaaa atgtagagct gcacgcatgc gtcggccgtc tgctgcaggc cggctgcagc
    29101 gaccccccgg gtggcgcacc ttgaagtccc gcatcagacg acggcgagca gcagtagaca
    29161 tggtttcgtg gggttcctgc gaggtctttc ttgcgtgtgg atcggtatgg gaaagcgacg
    29221 tcggcaagtc gagagctata gggtgggggt gcggagtgca tgcagctgtg gcacttcaaa
    29281 agcagcagat acagtcgggg agcgtcaccg tcacgtgcgg ggtgggaaat tagctccaac
    29341 ccaggggcgt gagcccatgc gggaatctcc acctatctat gcaagtctct cttcccagtc
    29401 accttcgacg cggttttggg ttctggatgc cttgtccaaa cagtttctgg aaggaaaata
    29461 gttacaattt ttacaacaat gaaatgattg aagacccgtg gactgcacat ctacacgtgt
    29521 ttgccactgt caaattcgcc aggccgcttg aacgctccaa aacccaatac tccgcataat
    29581 ttaagaacag aaaaagtaaa tgcaagcgtg acatggtgac accgcatatt ctgttccccc
    29641 aaatcagtat caagatatta acaaagccca atatatgcaa gaatgccatt agtcgtacaa
    29701 ttaccaacaa gcctgccgct gaacaaccac ccactcactc gccagcggca ccagcaatgc
    29761 cgtggtgtga cgccgctgcc gatttctcac gaccaagata atcgaccaca gggaagcgcg
    29821 cacgacgctc aagatcgtca aggggaatgt gagagcggat gtaccgatct ttctcaatac
    29881 cgggaggttg gtaatcccaa gtttccttac ggcctgttgt tgtgagcatt gtgagcattc
    29941 gattttggag ggacgactta ccaagttgca atgcgctcca acacagttgg cgtctgcgct
    30001 gggccgccag aacgtctgcg tgaatcgcaa cgaagtccca tttcttcttc gcttctgcct
    30061 caaatgctgc aaaaacttgc gcatacttgg atgacgaggc caaatttaca agctcttgag
    30121 gatcttcgat gaggttgaac aactgtggag ggtcggctag agatgttgtg tatttccaag
    30181 gcccgcgacg gatcatgtat acgggtgtga cggtcccttc tcccatatat tctccaaaaa
    30241 cttcatcttt tcctggatcg tctgacacga ggtagttgta aagactaacg ccatcaacag
    30301 gaagaagagc ggaccgatca cccccggcca gatcaataaa agtagggagt agatccatag
    30361 ttgacacgga ttcggtgacc cgctttggct cgaacttggc tgggtagttg atgatcatgg
    30421 gtacgcgtgc actgttctca aaccagctca tcttgtacca gaggttgcgt tctcctagca
    30481 tatcaccgtg atcccctgag aaaacaatga tcgtgtcctc gtccaagtag cagtctttca
    30541 aaatcttgac gagttttccg acttggtcgt cgacgaatgt gcaagcccca aagtacgctc
    30601 ggcgagcacg aatggcagct tcctcgggaa tcggattatc ccacagatct acggtcttca
    30661 ttagacgctg ggagtgggga tcctgatcct cgcgatcgat gtggatgttc ggcaagggga
    30721 tgtccacatc ctcatacctg tcccaatagt ccctagtcat agtgtaaggg tcgtgtggat
    30781 gggtcagaga aacagtcagt gcaaatggcc ggcgagtttg tggatcagat cgagcccaat
    30841 catagaggta ttgtgaagac taaattcgtg tgagtgagct acctccaaac aggagttgag
    30901 agtcgatggt aaagagcata ccttgaacat cacatcctca tcgtaatcta gctggttcga
    30961 tcgtacacat ggcccggctt gcatgaccga agacatgttg tggtaccatt cttggcgctc
    31021 gtcaggctta tcccaattca cggtccaacc taagtcacca ggatagatat ctgacgtgag
    31081 cctgaaatcg cgtcagagat gcgcgaaaca caaagggcaa tgaaatacct gtgctcgaat
    31141 ccatgaagct gatcaggacc aatgaaatgc atctttccag cgagtacagt ctcatatccc
    31201 tcacggcgaa gatagtgtgc ataagtcggg acatcaggat tgaggacaga agcgttgtcg
    31261 tatccaccaa tcttggacgg caactgtcct gagcacatgg taaaccgcga gggggcgcat
    31321 agtggtgaat tacagtatgc actggaaaag acaacgccag tccgagcaag ttcgtcgaga
    31381 ttgggggttt tgattaccga atcagggttg ttcatcttga gaagaggagc agccatttga
    31441 tcggccatga tgtatagaat gtttggtctt ttgccactct tatttatgct gtgggaagca
    31501 aagtcctttg attgctccaa gagagtttgg gaagtgatga agttctcctg gcgttgactc
    31561 gcatcgaaat gatggtctcc attgctgtca gtgataggga ggccatgatc attgacagaa
    31621 gaaggtgatt tggaaaagga aacacgagtt tccgcaggaa cttgagcttc caatgaagtc
    31681 acgccatcac cattgtccgg tttgaaggac tctttcgcta cagcagtgga gaacggccgc
    31741 gactcctcag tcggtagcaa gagactcggg gccatagttt ctggttatgc gggtgagagt
    31801 ggccagttat tactaagtaa gtgcacaaag gactcggaca atagaaccgg gtctgtgtgc
    31861 tatggtagtc gcacaggtag aatagcgcgt agcgtggaac gggttgaatc aaagtgtaga
    31921 gagacttgaa actgttggaa aacctgtgta tgaccgccct cactttttgg gtgtggtggg
    31981 atttacttat ggtagcgacg tgcggcgtgc ccatttggaa agagcgatgg cgcaatcgac
    32041 caagcacgca attcacacac ttcactggac cggtgctctc attcagcgct agtccggact
    32101 aagtcatcga tccctcgacc tcgcatcccc acatacgctt tgcataataa cacagccgat
    32161 tgcctcctcc tcgggacctc aagggatcgt ttagtgtacg cacgcgacca cttgtcgaac
    32221 tagctgcaat ggtgatcacc aaccgtggcc ggccggagca aggcggccac gcgcaggaca
    32281 aagacattct ttctcctctg ctctggaccc cctccagaat actttgaaga gtgacatcct
    32341 ctcatgctct cgattacaag gtttgtttct caccttttcc tcaccttgac ctagggtatt
    32401 cgtcatgcca tatgagcact gtcaattcat cgcgtgcgtg cctacgcgga acgcgaaact
    32461 ttccaaaaaa gattgacatt gcactagtgt cgggcaccta tctcggtatt aatcggctct
    32521 caaagttgct gcgggctgtt ttgaagcctg aaataattac tgatgacaga ctgggcgcgg
    32581 aagtgagaac acaaggatcc gctaacggcc gcctagtgat cctattcgct ccacttattg
    32641 acctcacctc tttcgacttt caacgacgct tgctcgttta ctgattacca gcgattgacc
    32701 tgcggcctga gtggtaaccg tggcaagacc gatatctgcg ttttgcccca gcatctacct
    32761 agggtaacct caatactctc ggcgaaaaaa aaagtcggcc attcctacca ctctcggcat
    32821 tgaacacgtg atagcgacac ggccccgggg ctccgggggc ggttctatgc cgtaagaggc
    32881 aaccagctgt tgcaacatca aatcaaaatt atccttcatc tgcaggacaa tttagcgcca
    32941 ttgttggcaa ggctattcat acaccgactc tcctaggcga acggttttga gcttccagat
    33001 cctcttcaga gccgctcctt gcaatctggc actataacta aacgagacac atggcttcca
    33061 aactgtgcat ttgctccgct atcaaccccg tttctcaata gcaggactgg cgcaggaaaa
    33121 gaaaactgac tgtacttcaa tccgtaaatt cgaaaatgat ctaagagtca aagctccggc
    33181 aacaaccagc ggctcgttag ctgcattgaa agttctctcg tggcaagggt tttggaaaca
    33241 tttgtcgata tggtcgatca caagcctcgt ctacatgaca agaggtcaaa acgctatcgg
    33301 cgtgcagtcc tatcaagtga ctaccatgtg catcaagaaa catgctccaa gcttttgttg
    33361 cgccagcaca tcacggctcg tcggtcggcg ttctcggatc gtcgcactgt gacacacaca
    33421 tgcagtcttg cgtcgagcag aacatagatc agtggagtgt ttctaagtct gactaacaac
    33481 aacagtggtg gtgcttgcta tcgtcacccc attgcatgac tgctcatatc agtgatcaag
    33541 agaactgaat agtgtcgaac gatatttagc cgcgagagac attatccagc gtgtctaggt
    33601 agcacactct cctccgagat aaggggaagt gcaacgttac gatagcggta tcattcatgg
    33661 atcttttgcc ttgctcagga aacttgacct tgccgagctc aacatatcgg tacccccaca
    33721 tacgctaaga gcgccttcct tcgtgttctg gttgtattca aactcacaac aacgtcagct
    33781 gcaatggtca aactccacat gcactagaca gcacaccttc tgatcaacgt ggtcttgggt
    33841 gttgtagacc aagaatgagc gacatgagct tacgcaagct gctgttaggc ctgaaaaatc
    33901 tggtccaaga ccatcgttca ctttattaat tgtcattgca aaatgttcaa attttgaact
    33961 catcgtagat tttaacttat cactaggatt cacagagaat ctgcctggtt caaggatata
    34021 atcgcttgaa gcatttaccc aaacttgacg aatccacgaa catcgccact ggggtttccc
    34081 cacatgcgct agagcaccag gaagaacgtc ttttataccc atcggacgcg tcataagcta
    34141 agaccgccac atgaacttat aatggctaga ttgcaaatac tgaaatgaac catcataata
    34201 tcctggggaa aacacatgat cggctccaag tcgccagagg agggtgggtg tatgcatcaa
    34261 agccaacacg aacacatatg cattcggaac aacgattctt ggctctttcc tgcagatgac
    34321 ctaccacaag ccaacgatta aagtaaaagc ttccgggcac tatatacatg cagtcttccc
    34381 gacactgcat aagcgctgtg tcaatgacct agtgtgtcga tctgtctgcc ttgcttccac
    34441 gacctgcacg ctctgagtga cgggggatga tcaatcgatg accaacaagt tactcatgcg
    34501 tagagaatat cttggcgttt gacaaaatca tgtgcaactt gttgtcattc acaactatac
    34561 tcctctcatc acgcaacgat ttcttctcct gtcaagccac gcttacctct ctttcatatt
    34621 taggtctttc cctctacaaa ctgctatcat gcatatcaaa tgctgttctg ctccctgctg
    34681 cacctgacgg actctcttgc agcccgtaaa ttccgataac ccgccctcac atatcatgtt
    34741 tcatctttta tgccatttta ttgatctcac cagactgaat aaatatcgaa aaaccactcc
    34801 ttcttcagca aaatcctcag aaaataacaa aacgcataat tcgttgatct gtattaatag
    34861 attatagcgt atttttgggc atgtgtttca gaactagccc attccgactc tactgtagta
    34921 tgcatttgat gaaatgataa tttttgtttt ctttgtatct acccatgacc gatagatact
    34981 ttttatcgtt cgccatgaat tccacgttct agaagtacag tgtctgcaca ttaactcgac
    35041 ttgtagcgat aagattttcc tgtgagcccg aaaggcgaca ttaaacaaaa aacagcactt
    35101 aacgaaggca gaattgtcac tcaagcaagt caacatagtt ataccaacag atttttatgc
    35161 acagtgtaac aaatctaatc taatctatca agtcgtcaat cataaacagc ccagttaatc
    35221 gccattcaca tctcatcaaa ccccaaccat tcctttcaca ctccgccctc taccccttct
    35281 aggcgtcttc ggtctctcct cccccatcat actaacccca tcctgtatcc cctgctgcaa
    35341 cccacccgtt attccgcgca ccatccacag actaagctcg ctcaaggcca ccccaacctt
    35401 gccatcgttc atctgacaga tcgtgtgcgt gagctgcaac cctgttctcc gcaccgcgtc
    35461 ggcacccatg ataccgctgc taaccagccg ctgcgccacg ttatgcttcc tctcgaaacg
    35521 gtaggcgtgg cccatgaaca gcttcaggta tggcaatagg aactggagca ggacgaaggt
    35581 ctcgaagacg acggttgcga tgatgcggtg gaggatcgag gggtcggagg gcggcgacgg
    35641 gtcggcgggg gagagggaga ggccgtgggt acatggcgcg gttacgatga gatcgggtgg
    35701 gagggcggct tgtagcgata atgtctcttc gggggagagg gtagatggga ggccgcggag
    35761 gaggtaggtc aggctgtgta tgtacatttg gcgagtgagg atgagggagg tttcgtcaag
    35821 gcggtcggct tgtgactctg cgtatgcttg tgcggaaagg ctcacgcctt cgagctgtta
    35881 attgttgtgc tcggagatgg cttgtgaggg aaatttacct tggttggcat acttccactt
    35941 tatccccgtc cttgtctctg acacggtgaa gggcggtggc gtgttcagtg atgatagcgg
    36001 ggtctcggcc gcttcctgga acatatcgtc ctcttctacg gtgtcgaatg aggtgcgact
    36061 cgagctgtac tgcgactcta ccatgctcgt gggtcgcgag gtatagcccg gcggtgggct
    36121 tctcggtagc ggtgcgtcag aggcattcgg cgaagggctg agagatcgtg aggggctccg
    36181 tatctcgcag agcgcgcggc ggatggaggg cagcatgggg atgcggctct gcaccatggc
    36241 tgggagcacg ttgtatagca ttgaggatct cttttcgtct acgatagaca cctcaattgt
    36301 cgccgatgca tcgaaacact caactggggc ctgttctgag gtcatcgtag cggctgatat
    36361 ttgactgttc gacgcgttct acggttctgc tgctttcgta tcaggaagac accgcatgcg
    36421 gaaagtggct gtctacggag gcggggagtg agaggagatt gttgggctct ccagaggccg
    36481 cctaatcttg gtctagatag catgacgggc ggctctggac ggtttatctc gaacatgggt
    36541 gggcggcgca tgtgaaagtc ggttcgttga ctcgcttctg ggttcgatgg agaccctgga
    36601 accccgttgg ggcccacgtg cgctcagtgg cgcaatcaca tgcgaggccg ttgccatctt
    36661 caaaaaactt tccatcggcc aggaaattta ggatgtttct tatgttcgct cgatctgcat
    36721 tgctatagcg attgcactgc gatcagatac actgacacgt gaaacgagtg tggtgctgtt
    36781 ttggtgagtg aggttacaac ttgtgcaact gcctagctac acctagccta aatcaaagca
    36841 tgcattttat agtttcgata tcgttcaata cctatgtcat gttttgtcta ttgttctagt
    36901 gcatatttat ccgatggatg aatgaaacat gtttaggttg ctattggctg attctagaat
    36961 gacctggtca gcctacgatc gatgtaccac cgcaagaata tgaaaaaagc aagtataaca
    37021 acatcagcgg ccacaccaat gccgagtatc ttcaggccca agtcgacatc aacgatcata
    37081 ccgaccagga aagatgtgac gacagttgcc caagccaata ctgcagtcat cttgttgatt
    37141 ccctggatct ttaaaacccc atgcacgctt ccctttgctt tggcgactct tttcataacc
    37201 aagataatca taagcgctcc agacccaaac aaaacaatga cgccaaaaaa gtcgtaaagc
    37261 aagtagtgga gatctaccag acgtgtctgc atgctgagta atgatgaggc cagtgacagc
    37321 ggcagaaaga ttgccgccag caagctgagc agccatagac tcgtagactc ttgaatgttg
    37381 cggttagttt caagaaatct tagtcttgtg tccattcgtg ataccaaatc cccagtgcgt
    37441 atgctgagat tgctggaaac agcccgaaga ctagtatcaa acttttggaa ctccggacaa
    37501 tctcgaaacg agtgagagag cacattcagt agtgcttcca cggtgaggga tatagctttc
    37561 acctcgctat gttgacgatc tgcatagttc gcgacgctcg ctatttcctg tgaaagtgtc
    37621 gaagtgaaca ccgcaattcc ggtagccgat ccgtttaacg cgattgaatc tagatacctg
    37681 ttgtattctg tttgaaacat ttcaaatgct cgatattgca tgaggatttg actatgaaaa
    37741 attctgagga caaagagcat aattagatct tggtctctac caaccgaagg tgcgtgctca
    37801 gtgacagatt tatactgttg ttccatgctt ttaaccgcat gaacgaactc ttttagagat
    37861 attgtccagt gatctctttc gacgtcagta cgaaatcgaa gacccctcat ttttaaggat
    37921 aaatggcacc ttatggagac tgtagtttgt cagagttgca ccttgtgttc aaacctacac
    37981 ttacggataa tattcccatc agtatctttc caaagacgtt gttccggtga gtattcgagg
    38041 gcgtggtgaa gtctatgatc cgctaaaagt gggataaatg ttgtcatgtt aaatccccaa
    38101 tacggattcg aaccgtagcc accattgcat tgtgccagaa tgtctaccaa agacgatgaa
    38161 acatgagttt cgttgtttct gaactcgaca tccccaaccc gttgttttaa aaaggtgtca
    38221 aaaacagttc ccaaaccgtg ttcaagaaac acccttaaag ttccgcgtgg ttgtgggggt
    38281 aagtttgcca gtggctctct aataggttga gacagattat tcctatcggg atcgggttga
    38341 aaatatgagt gttctaaaaa gagtttggga cagtagcttg atcgagcgcg aaatcaacac
    38401 cgtaaagaaa ctctacaatc atcatgaacc aagtgaggct gaaggtgaaa cgagatttcg
    38461 cgagctcggc gggtcgaaga cagtctacaa tcgagtgcag agactacaga actcgaattt
    38521 cagagaatcc gtagtagaaa tatggatatg atgccgatga gatagagttg ggacaaatga
    38581 tgtgtgggtt gaagagatac tgttgcctat ctttccaatc ttatgtgctg cgcacatgca
    38641 ggcaaggatg ctgaattggg catacctaag cgaaccatcc agtcatcatc gtaattgacc
    38701 tcaacgacca gatcatagta atggcagcaa aaagaaaaac ctgcaatata acgacttcat
    38761 catcattact atcaaataag ctgcccgtac tcttggagtt tacgagttcg gtccagccat
    38821 tcactcccca ttggatttca aagatgttct taggggattc cacgacggtg aaagttatgg
    38881 aaatgctgag actccatact tttctcaatt ctatgaatga gtatatcccg ggatcttcta
    38941 acgacacctc acactgatga aaggaagaga ttctaataac atccacaatt cgtatacctt
    39001 caaagaggtc aacagaaaca ctgctcaact cacattgtaa gtgatatata acatcaaaca
    39061 cataccaata catgataccg cataaagaga tgtcggaagc agcctaccta ggaagcactt
    39121 gtttgacacg gaccgctccc gttcgccccg gtccaacacg gtgcgaaccc atgtaccgta
    39181 tcgcatagcg tccaagattc ctgtgctgcc cggagtcctc tccgagaaca atccccaaca
    39241 tccacttaac taaagggttc tcgaagctct gcttaggtta gcagattgcg gggccccgca
    39301 gctttacaac cacaacttga agtaggacat ccgctaaacc gaacaacccc aagcgataaa
    39361 cgatctcgaa ctgtggtcta gacattgcaa ggtgtgtcaa cttaccaaat cccggattaa
    39421 cgctccacat tggtcagatt tgctgcttgc gatgcccaac tcctccgtgc atgatgcgat
    39481 cgagagcttc cagggtcttc gtgcttcaaa gtagtacttt gactttgccc attgtagctt
    39541 gggacgctgc gattgtagct tgccggcacg gctcatgcag gaaaggacta cctacatctt
    39601 tctacgtccg gcccagtgct gagatccgga ttcgcatgcc tatttggatt acaatggatg
    39661 tgtattaaga gggctgcaat ccgccacatc tacacgaacc aagtctcctc attcagatac
    39721 caagataccc agtgaggacc acacggccat cgacacgacc aacttcctca acccccttca
    39781 aacctccaac cctctcaatc acctacccac ctgcaatcga ccaccaccat gttcaccata
    39841 gccctcacca ccctctccct tttaaccctc accaccccta cccccattca cccccgccaa
    39901 aacagcgccc cgctctaccc cgaaaacggc accctcaccg acccaccccc agtaaccccc
    39961 tggacgcgtc ccaacccctc ctacaccgcc tcgcaactgg cgtcgctcaa gggcgcctac
    40021 acagccgcgg agcgcatcgg ctacctcgcc agctacggcg acaccaacga ctacttcaag
    40081 ttcgacctga cgcccaacgg gtcggtatcc aatgctgcca acgggatagg cgggcagggg
    40141 taccttgcgt ttgtgcagaa tttccccgtg ctgatggaca cgggggtgtc ggtggcgatt
    40201 gggtatttga atccgtgtgg gttggatagc atccatttgc ataatcgggc gaatgaattg
    40261 gtgacgctgg tgaaggggac gagcttgaag acggggtttg tgttggagga tgggtatggt
    40321 gagttggact ctttattcga cttgtcttcg ctctgcatgc atttcatgtt tatccacact
    40381 tacacgcctg cttacctccc ctatcccctc ccttcacaag atctaactcc ccccagacca
    40441 acccatctac accgaaatcg gcctctacca aaccaccatc cgcccgcaag gctccctcca
    40501 ctgggaattc aacgacaact gcgactcggc ggtcttcgtg gcctccctcg gctccgacga
    40561 tccaggcgtc gcccgcaccg cacagaactt cttcatcaac ccgcaggaga tcgtcgacgc
    40621 caacctggcc tacccctcct ggctcgtcaa cgtcaacgtc ggcgagtaca gaacgcagtt
    40681 gccgacggcg tttgcgcagg gcgccaagga gtgctatgag aggtgtggga tcaagtatgc
    40741 gacgaatcag gcgggtgggg ggccgaatgc gccagcgccg aaggaggagg gggatttggg
    40801 gctgaatggg acgagtcagg cgtaggggga ggtggggttg gtatgtataa ggtgggtgta
    40861 cgattgtgag gggaagtgta aatagtgtgg atgatggcat ggtgatgatc aagttgattg
    40921 aagagtcgtc agtacatgca agcgtttgat ttcaagtgtt tcgttttgat tgttcgtaca
    40981 aatttccgta ttttatcaac attacaactt ttcgctcttg tctattcata cacccagccg
    41041 tgattggaga tcaagaacgc atttcaatcg ttcggacgcc gctcctctac ccagaacaag
    41101 aaacaccctc cgatgaccgt cctccataca ggctgcgaag gcgagcgagg gtatcctaat
    41161 atagtacaac atggtaaaag taaatgtaca gcatgcgaag tgcaaaaagg aaaacaggtc
    41221 atacaagaaa agccgacaac aaattcgcgg caggcggcaa atctgtccca gaaccgtgat
    41281 aaaatctgac gctgtgatca tcatcataga aggagacttt ttttaaaagt cgaatttcgg
    41341 gggacggtcg ccaaaatcgc gacgaggccg ttcgctgaag cggccaccat cgcgaccacc
    41401 acgtccacgg ccaccaaaac caccgtcacg accgccaaag ccgccgctac gaggaggacc
    41461 cgaacggcca ccgaagccgc catcacgggg accggaccta ccgccggagc cgccatcgcg
    41521 ggggcccgac ctaccaccaa agccaccggg tctgccaccg ccacctcgcc ttgcgaagaa
    41581 agagctaggg ggctgtgggg gctgttccat accccaacca aactcggcca gtctgtttgc
    41641 gccctccagg agaccttgcc tgtcggaata cccttggaag ctaccaaaca gaccacggaa
    41701 agcgtcagat agctgatcgg ggtagacctt cgaatgtgct tcaacggtat cctggatcag
    41761 cttcgcggtg ctttcaggca gctcggatgg aaccgacatg tcaacatccg cagactcgag
    41821 cgaagtgtcg gcgttgagag ggatgcctcg gagacgtcta ggggtctcat gttgatcata
    41881 cggtgtaacg aacaaccatc cttcaccctc ttttccagca cgggcggtac ggccaatacg
    41941 gtggatataa gattcgcgat cacgggggag gccaatttga atgacgtggg tgacgttggg
    42001 gaagtccatt cctcgagcag taacatcaga ggacagcaga acgccggtct tgcagaagcg
    42061 gaaatcatca gcggcgcggg tacgctggcc ctgggaaagt ttcgagtgaa tttcgtaggt
    42121 gcgcatgcca tgaagaggcc tatcacgttt gaagccacca gaaagcttgt agaagactga
    42181 tgaagcgagc gtaacttctg cggtggagtt gaagtagacg atggccttga aaggacggct
    42241 gtcgccggac tgtcctttct ggtactcacg gagaatgagt tcgtaaaggg taggggtgat
    42301 gttctcgaag ccctggagct ggacgagctt ctgtgggacc cgatcatgag taggttcttc
    42361 attcgcattc acgcactggg cgaagtggaa gccaggcctc atggtacgtc tgaccaactc
    42421 aacaacctcc ctggagaggg tggctgagaa catgaggttt tgacgttcga cctcgtcagg
    42481 agacgggagc tgttccttga tctggtcgat ttcggcggtg aaaccttggt cgagaagacg
    42541 atcggcttcg tccatgacca aagcattcag tctgggtgct ttgatgccgg aataagggtc
    42601 ggacaagatg tcgttcaacc ggcctggtgt accgatcatg atgtggcatc cttcccgctg
    42661 agtcttttgc aacatagatc tcttctgtgt tccacccacg gcggtctgga caatcaagcc
    42721 agtgccagac acaaccttct gcgcctcgac ggcaatctgc tcggccaact cacgagtagg
    42781 cgagatgatg atggctctga tgtcgtcggg cttcgcgcgc ttgaagccgc gagcacgctc
    42841 ggcgagcttg gggtcgtttt ggaggattct ttggatgacg gggatgagga aaccaagcgt
    42901 cttgccggtt cctgtctttg cctgggcgac actgcaatgt attagcgccg tcgtctttcg
    42961 agcccagatc aacatacacg tctactccgc tcaaggcctc gttgatggtc cgcgtctgga
    43021 catccgtcat tgtctcaagc ctcatgttgc gggtaagtgt cttgacgaca ttgggatgca
    43081 ccagtccttg ggtcgcaaga tcctcgaagc gtgtgaccat gtggttatct tgggtggtct
    43141 gttcctcagc cgcttgggcg gcgacctctt gccatcttgc gctctggtgg aatgctgccg
    43201 tcgcaacacc agggactcgg ggtggcgcta tacggaaggc gcttgtggat tgtggaagcg
    43261 acgctcgtag aactctgggg gaaagcgcag ccgtggagag tcccctggca agggttgcgg
    43321 gacaccttcg caaggcgctg aacatggtga agaagagggt tcctccggcc aattacaaag
    43381 ggtatgcaga gaagtaaaag attagagcaa tgcagctatc gaagaggtgt cgtgggaaaa
    43441 gagccgaacg cagacttgcg actggcgatg aaagaacgat taatgattga taggagtagt
    43501 cgcctcacga ctttttgacg ggaaggaact tttcggaggg ccgtgcctgt cgtttcgcgc
    43561 ttgcacagac gcgctaagga tatatcacgt gatcttaatt gactggagct ggagccctgc
    43621 tggagctgga gccctggagt ggacccaacc cgtggagctg gagccgcacg atacctcaca
    43681 tacaatctca ccatgcaaat ggccattacc cagttgttca tttggaagaa ctgtgattcc
    43741 ataatggtga gaaatgtttg gaaatctaaa tgtctactcc atcgcgctcg tacgcaatag
    43801 tactgcacca cgcgcagaaa actatctact ctagtaacaa taaccaagca gcagag
//
