# Supplementary material for: A draft genome of the ascomycotal fungal species Pseudopithomyces maydicus (family Didymosphaeriaceae)
Source: bioRxiv preprint, doi:10.1101/2022.11.26.518055, version 1 (2022-11-29)
Supplement: Supplementary Results [file 518055_file09.zip › antiSMASH_download/contig_12.region002.gbk]

LOCUS       contig_12              44775 bp    DNA     linear   UNK 01-JAN-1980
DEFINITION  contig_12.
ACCESSION   contig_12
VERSION     contig_12
KEYWORDS    .
SOURCE      
  ORGANISM  
            .
COMMENT     ##antiSMASH-Data-START##
            Version      :: 6.0.1
            Run date     :: 2022-03-15 04:58:58
            NOTE: This is a single cluster extracted from a larger record!
            Orig. start  :: 2325182
            Orig. end    :: 2369957
            ##antiSMASH-Data-END##
FEATURES             Location/Qualifiers
     protocluster    1..44775
                     /aStool="rule-based-clusters"
                     /contig_edge="False"
                     /core_location="join{[2345182:2349848](+),
                     [2349940:2349957](+)}"
                     /cutoff="20000"
                     /detection_rule="cds(Condensation and (AMP-binding or
                     A-OX))"
                     /neighbourhood="20000"
                     /product="NRPS"
                     /protocluster_number="1"
                     /tool="antismash"
     proto_core      join(20001..24666,24759..24775)
                     /aStool="rule-based-clusters"
                     /tool="antismash"
                     /cutoff="20000"
                     /detection_rule="cds(Condensation and (AMP-binding or
                     A-OX))"
                     /neighbourhood="20000"
                     /product="NRPS"
                     /protocluster_number="1"
     cand_cluster    1..44775
                     /SMILES="NC([*])C(=O)O"
                     /candidate_cluster_number="1"
                     /contig_edge="False"
                     /detection_rules="cds(Condensation and (AMP-binding or
                     A-OX))"
                     /kind="single"
                     /product="NRPS"
                     /protoclusters="1"
                     /tool="antismash"
     region          1..44775
                     /candidate_cluster_numbers="1"
                     /contig_edge="False"
                     /product="NRPS"
                     /region_number="2"
                     /rules="cds(Condensation and (AMP-binding or A-OX))"
                     /tool="antismash"
     CDS             complement(join(205..277,330..374,718..1441,1497..1533))
                     /NRPS_PKS="Domain: PKS_KR (7-155). E-value: 2.1e-11. Score:
                     35.8. Matches aSDomain:
                     nrpspksdomains_input.path1.gene638_PKS_KR.1"
                     /NRPS_PKS="type: other"
                     /Name="input.path1.gene638"
                     /gene="input.path1.gene638"
                     /gene_functions="biosynthetic-additional (smcogs)
                     SMCOG1001:short-chain dehydrogenase/reductase SDR (Score:
                     141.8; E-value: 4.2e-43)"
                     /gene_kind="biosynthetic-additional"
                     /source="GlimmerHMM"
                     /transl_table=1
                     /translation="MAASSSLVVLITGANQGLGFSIAEVFSQSKQTYTVLVGSRDQSRG
                     EEAASKLSSSKTNDASTVSAIQIDITSSGSITRALDDIKTKYGRVDILVNNAGVFGAPG
                     KMWNSTTRPDWRAIFEVNVFGAIELVELAFPLLRESSSPRVVVVSSNMGSISKVAEGHV
                     PTGPAGVYYSSSKAAINAMVANWSQLQKEIKFWAVCPGLVATEFGGDFTKQHGRSPKDA
                     AAIVRMCAEGEKDDVTGKFIWDQDGDSGVYGCDCITSFVEDRHLRQRGFDSAARCLLPI
                     IANGVKAVTLR"
     PFAM_domain     complement(join(843..1441,1497..1512))
                     /aSDomain="adh_short"
                     /aSTool="clusterhmmer"
                     /database="32.0"
                     /db_xref="PF00106.25"
                     /description="short chain dehydrogenase"
                     /detection="hmmscan"
                     /domain_id="clusterhmmer_input.path1.gene638_0019"
                     /evalue="1.30E-36"
                     /label="input.path1.gene638"
                     /locus_tag="input.path1.gene638"
                     /protein_end="212"
                     /protein_start="7"
                     /score="125.9"
                     /tool="antismash"
                     /translation="VVLITGANQGLGFSIAEVFSQSKQTYTVLVGSRDQSRGEEAASKL
                     SSSKTNDASTVSAIQIDITSSGSITRALDDIKTKYGRVDILVNNAGVFGAPGKMWNSTT
                     RPDWRAIFEVNVFGAIELVELAFPLLRESSSPRVVVVSSNMGSISKVAEGHVPTGPAGV
                     YYSSSKAAINAMVANWSQLQKEIKFWAVCPGLVATEFGGDFT"
     aSDomain        complement(join(1014..1441,1497..1512))
                     /aSDomain="PKS_KR"
                     /aSTool="nrps_pks_domains"
                     /database="nrpspksdomains.hmm"
                     /detection="hmmscan"
                     /domain_id="nrpspksdomains_input.path1.gene638_PKS_KR.1"
                     /evalue="2.10E-11"
                     /label="input.path1.gene638_PKS_KR.1"
                     /locus_tag="input.path1.gene638"
                     /protein_end="155"
                     /protein_start="7"
                     /score="35.8"
                     /specificity="KR activity: inactive"
                     /specificity="KR stereochemistry: C1"
                     /tool="antismash"
                     /translation="VVLITGANQGLGFSIAEVFSQSKQTYTVLVGSRDQSRGEEAASKL
                     SSSKTNDASTVSAIQIDITSSGSITRALDDIKTKYGRVDILVNNAGVFGAPGKMWNSTT
                     RPDWRAIFEVNVFGAIELVELAFPLLRESSSPRVVVVSSNMGSI"
     aSModule        1014..1512
                     /domains="nrpspksdomains_input.path1.gene638_PKS_KR.1"
                     /incomplete
                     /locus_tags="input.path1.gene638"
                     /tool="antismash"
                     /type="pks"
     CDS             join(4801..5117,5287..6421)
                     /Name="input.path1.gene639"
                     /gene="input.path1.gene639"
                     /source="GlimmerHMM"
                     /transl_table=1
                     /translation="MTGSTNNTPTVEQYGKDMQMDTTAHDNVNINGNGNGNGNGNDTEA
                     IAGDGLPGVLKIDTDKPTPKKTVRTNNIESPHATPNSSTSTKTGIKLRFTGLKSPGKGS
                     VSRNEVRASSSLHGSSLHGSSLHGSSTRICGSSTRIHGSSIHGSHLHGSSPKKIKLDPT
                     FTEAATTEAGPSRPRRAVAAYSKKPAPAQDDSKTSAPTRNKSKTPAPTRNKSKTPAPAQ
                     NSSKAPASAQDDSDDVIIVKVAPATRKQRTVDPANSADLDLINKATKAGSDIYDSDADD
                     LPAPANKENSSDKPDLFRNIKWGPAASDFSNPADFPKEPEFNQFVKGRWEKLPDGSIRD
                     QKFKLLVKLTTKDDRKLIFKNPPPKNWDDQKAITMLNKRISQQIRRNTDVRFRDEVEPY
                     LHPERVWISNNLVRGKPGNGWKVFVEAFNEKFEGKIIEGSDAPRPARTHSSLTKEIERF
                     GETFYKHGQVPVTKECKGKGKGKAE"
     CDS             complement(join(6715..6734,7137..7843,7897..8005,
                     8246..8391,8491..8684))
                     /NRPS_PKS="Domain: AMP-binding (64-385). E-value: 1.8e-70.
                     Score: 229.3. Matches aSDomain:
                     nrpspksdomains_input.path1.gene640_AMP-binding.1"
                     /NRPS_PKS="type: NRPS-like protein"
                     /Name="input.path1.gene640"
                     /gene="input.path1.gene640"
                     /gene_functions="biosynthetic-additional
                     (rule-based-clusters) AMP-binding"
                     /gene_functions="biosynthetic-additional (smcogs)
                     SMCOG1002:AMP-dependent synthetase and ligase (Score:
                     240.6; E-value: 4.2e-73)"
                     /gene_kind="biosynthetic-additional"
                     /sec_met_domain="AMP-binding (E-value: 2.9e-69, bitscore:
                     229.3, seeds: 400, tool: rule-based-clusters)"
                     /source="GlimmerHMM"
                     /transl_table=1
                     /translation="MAELYEQSQHDALQRLNQTLLQIDPYTLPPYPNLSLVSGPRHPPL
                     LQLTVAQLLAKQAEYYPDNEPRDRIGIMSGNCEKYVAVFFACARIGAICVTLNNTYTAT
                     ESEYALKHTKHILEIFDGMISPYDVANLQFTSGSTGNPKAAMLTHHNLVNNSRFIGDRM
                     QLTTDDTLCCPPPLFHCFGLTLGLLATITHGGRIVYPAESFDPVATLHAISDERCTALH
                     GVPAMMEAIVDLPKPEGWTSELRTGIVAGSPVPKWLMERMVNELGMMDFTSSYGLTEAS
                     PTVFNAHTTDTLHARLTTVGTVMPHARVKIVDRDNHVVPIGVRGELCVAGYQLCRGYWE
                     NPEKTAELLVQDEQGEQWLHTGDEAVLDVDGYCTITGRFKDIIIRAWDESA"
     PFAM_domain     complement(join(7138..7843,7897..7976))
                     /aSDomain="AMP-binding"
                     /aSTool="clusterhmmer"
                     /database="32.0"
                     /db_xref="PF00501.28"
                     /db_xref="GO:0003824"
                     /description="AMP-binding enzyme"
                     /detection="hmmscan"
                     /domain_id="clusterhmmer_input.path1.gene640_0021"
                     /evalue="8.10E-73"
                     /gene_ontologies="GO:0003824: catalytic activity"
                     /label="input.path1.gene640"
                     /locus_tag="input.path1.gene640"
                     /protein_end="385"
                     /protein_start="123"
                     /score="245.4"
                     /tool="antismash"
                     /translation="ISPYDVANLQFTSGSTGNPKAAMLTHHNLVNNSRFIGDRMQLTTD
                     DTLCCPPPLFHCFGLTLGLLATITHGGRIVYPAESFDPVATLHAISDERCTALHGVPAM
                     MEAIVDLPKPEGWTSELRTGIVAGSPVPKWLMERMVNELGMMDFTSSYGLTEASPTVFN
                     AHTTDTLHARLTTVGTVMPHARVKIVDRDNHVVPIGVRGELCVAGYQLCRGYWENPEKT
                     AELLVQDEQGEQWLHTGDEAVLDVDGYCTITGRFKDIIIR"
     aSDomain        complement(join(7138..7843,7897..8005,8246..8391,
                     8491..8492))
                     /aSDomain="AMP-binding"
                     /aSTool="nrps_pks_domains"
                     /database="nrpspksdomains.hmm"
                     /detection="hmmscan"
                     /domain_id="nrpspksdomains_input.path1.gene640_AMP-binding.
                     1"
                     /evalue="1.80E-70"
                     /label="input.path1.gene640_AMP-binding.1"
                     /locus_tag="input.path1.gene640"
                     /protein_end="385"
                     /protein_start="64"
                     /score="229.3"
                     /specificity="consensus: X"
                     /tool="antismash"
                     /translation="EPRDRIGIMSGNCEKYVAVFFACARIGAICVTLNNTYTATESEYA
                     LKHTKHILEIFDGMISPYDVANLQFTSGSTGNPKAAMLTHHNLVNNSRFIGDRMQLTTD
                     DTLCCPPPLFHCFGLTLGLLATITHGGRIVYPAESFDPVATLHAISDERCTALHGVPAM
                     MEAIVDLPKPEGWTSELRTGIVAGSPVPKWLMERMVNELGMMDFTSSYGLTEASPTVFN
                     AHTTDTLHARLTTVGTVMPHARVKIVDRDNHVVPIGVRGELCVAGYQLCRGYWENPEKT
                     AELLVQDEQGEQWLHTGDEAVLDVDGYCTITGRFKDIIIR"
     aSModule        7138..8492
                     /domains="nrpspksdomains_input.path1.gene640_AMP-binding.1"
                     /incomplete
                     /locus_tags="input.path1.gene640"
                     /starter_module
                     /tool="antismash"
                     /type="nrps"
     CDS_motif       complement(7252..7335)
                     /aSTool="nrps_pks_domains"
                     /database="abmotifs"
                     /detection="hmmscan"
                     /domain_id="nrpspksmotif_input.path1.gene640_0002"
                     /evalue="6.10E-13"
                     /label="NRPS-A_a6"
                     /locus_tag="input.path1.gene640"
                     /protein_end="347"
                     /protein_start="319"
                     /score="40.9"
                     /tool="antismash"
                     /translation="PIGVRGELCVAGYQLCRGYWENPEKTAE"
     CDS_motif       complement(7899..7952)
                     /aSTool="nrps_pks_domains"
                     /database="abmotifs"
                     /detection="hmmscan"
                     /domain_id="nrpspksmotif_input.path1.gene640_0001"
                     /evalue="1.00E-06"
                     /label="NRPS-A_a3"
                     /locus_tag="input.path1.gene640"
                     /protein_end="149"
                     /protein_start="131"
                     /score="21.2"
                     /tool="antismash"
                     /translation="LQFTSGSTGNPKAAMLTH"
     PFAM_domain     complement(join(8004..8005,8246..8391,8491..8492))
                     /aSDomain="AMP-binding"
                     /aSTool="clusterhmmer"
                     /database="32.0"
                     /db_xref="PF00501.28"
                     /db_xref="GO:0003824"
                     /description="AMP-binding enzyme"
                     /detection="hmmscan"
                     /domain_id="clusterhmmer_input.path1.gene640_0020"
                     /evalue="8.10E-10"
                     /gene_ontologies="GO:0003824: catalytic activity"
                     /label="input.path1.gene640"
                     /locus_tag="input.path1.gene640"
                     /protein_end="114"
                     /protein_start="64"
                     /score="37.9"
                     /tool="antismash"
                     /translation="EPRDRIGIMSGNCEKYVAVFFACARIGAICVTLNNTYTATESEYA
                     LKHTK"
     CDS             join(11557..11651,11848..11881,12226..13319,13789..13904,
                     13909..14763,14803..15160,15317..15690,15726..16100,
                     16164..16248,16303..16376,16413..17747,17874..17901,
                     18058..18133)
                     /Name="input.path1.gene641"
                     /gene="input.path1.gene641"
                     /gene_functions="biosynthetic-additional (smcogs)
                     SMCOG1080:lysine/ornithine N-monooxygenase (Score: 138.9;
                     E-value: 3.2e-42)"
                     /gene_kind="biosynthetic-additional"
                     /source="GlimmerHMM"
                     /transl_table=1
                     /translation="MEDGKSSSPQVPKNGLKYKPRSVVELPGTMINSEVGCRDDGDLLA
                     RTRMENPFLYDLATTRNPRSAFTYTSYLLARNRLVEFANSDRLNPLRLEFEDYLSWCAE
                     QFKDNVRYGCEVVGVAPGKGDGPVKSWSVAVRDSNGQTQVVQARSIVAPSSPSEKQGQK
                     SAQLTNVDFLAGQRIISVNDYKSRRNDLRGVNEPRLNIGIVGSSEQIVEILDDVLACPR
                     LGNITVVTENEALAPLRILQGEQEPPQPRLCSIWAKPSCEQKSTVSGSAELIQSIYGRA
                     YEKQVASKGEYTLRIVMGRETAAACSDANVIIAEQQAQQKGVSNTGVFHGIDSLVLGCR
                     QKGDSLEEVQFKRGAVAETCRMWMVSAHSEGGRSLAKDIAVRAGEVVNALAVADEGGER
                     DGLMVAARIFEPNASQAAFALVAEALYRLLPVIVLCKPDMAGQAPRCRAIAATAAGVPF
                     PLVGIVFGQLIDNLNTATCDSGAAGSTEGLQDSIDSKVLLLFYLSLATFACIYIHCVCW
                     SIASQRLGQRIRDHYLKSILGQDIEFFDSLQAGEVSSRLNGDIQAIETGTSEKVGVFLT
                     CVTFCITAYVIAFIKDAKLAGMLISLIPAFLLMTVVGGHFTQKYSTKVSDCFGKASAIA
                     SEALTHVGLVHALGAQNRLEEKYRSHLNEAKKEGISKATASAIQAGTLYFIAFAANALA
                     YWQGSRKIAASVESGGDQGSSAGAIYTVIFILVDGKFRAIVLSQVAPLLPIFGGAVSAF
                     ERLRKDIEHQPKIAGTSDKGTLPQDIQGSVDFHNVSFTYPSRPEHPVLNGVSFQCEARK
                     LTAIVGLSGSGKSTIASLLTRFYDPQDGTIALDNLNLEEVAEDVRAGSQLAECVEASGS
                     EVSEIFKLVQEAARLADVMGFIDRLEHGLATSVGSSGSLISGGQKQRIALARALVRNPK
                     ILLLDEATAALDSASEKRIQASIEKASEGRTVIAIAHRLSTIRAAKQGTHDELLERNGA
                     YADMVRLQSVKPTEGAGSSQSSVNEEDPDAINAQKELALNEKSAPVNAPVAETPKEEDS
                     AIISQSMFRTMGPLVRPYALLLVLAFFAATIVGGTYTSSGAVFGNTLGAFSPSCVEFFA
                     YFGSWFFFGLVAERLLYKVRSLSPTKLLGYITNDGNALAGLSGSIIAIIAAHIVAWRIA
                     IVCLAIVPILLGAGFMQLRALTRYAEKHAGAFSTSVGVTVEAVSNIRTIAALSLEDEIL
                     NTYRRSLQAPRKEMVLQCFKTNFWLAIANSIGSSLYAFAYWWGSKNILEGRYSQAQFFF
                     INVAMLVSAQLWGQLFTLAPEIARARSAVSRVAGLIELKSDNPQTSSGRTTPDEDFIAE
                     KKDVEALVDSSIPLSSEGGATVEFCGVTFAYPARPNAPVLESCSLQIKPGKFYALVGPS
                     GAGKSTILALLERFYTPASGRILLNGYDIAQHHNTSFRDDIAYVPQENVLFQGSIKFNI
                     SLGARPGHTPTDEDIHEACKLANIHDTIMSLPQGYDTDCGANGSQLSGGQRQRLSIARA
                     LVRKPRLLLLDESTSALDAESEKALELGLERAVKGHGVTVIAIAHRLRTIAKADAIFLI
                     EGGKVVDQGRHDELVERSEILSSGLTGDLMGAETTYQGGKVKMAKRCPKFGRI"
     PFAM_domain     join(11879..11881,12226..13050)
                     /aSDomain="K_oxygenase"
                     /aSTool="clusterhmmer"
                     /database="32.0"
                     /db_xref="PF13434.6"
                     /description="L-lysine 6-monooxygenase (NADPH-requiring)"
                     /detection="hmmscan"
                     /domain_id="clusterhmmer_input.path1.gene641_0022"
                     /evalue="2.70E-34"
                     /label="input.path1.gene641"
                     /locus_tag="input.path1.gene641"
                     /protein_end="318"
                     /protein_start="42"
                     /score="118.8"
                     /tool="antismash"
                     /translation="LLARTRMENPFLYDLATTRNPRSAFTYTSYLLARNRLVEFANSDR
                     LNPLRLEFEDYLSWCAEQFKDNVRYGCEVVGVAPGKGDGPVKSWSVAVRDSNGQTQVVQ
                     ARSIVAPSSPSEKQGQKSAQLTNVDFLAGQRIISVNDYKSRRNDLRGVNEPRLNIGIVG
                     SSEQIVEILDDVLACPRLGNITVVTENEALAPLRILQGEQEPPQPRLCSIWAKPSCEQK
                     STVSGSAELIQSIYGRAYEKQVASKGEYTLRIVMGRETAAACSDANVIIAEQQA"
     PFAM_domain     13914..14684
                     /aSDomain="ABC_membrane"
                     /aSTool="clusterhmmer"
                     /database="32.0"
                     /db_xref="PF00664.23"
                     /db_xref="GO:0005524"
                     /db_xref="GO:0016021"
                     /db_xref="GO:0042626"
                     /db_xref="GO:0055085"
                     /description="ABC transporter transmembrane region"
                     /detection="hmmscan"
                     /domain_id="clusterhmmer_input.path1.gene641_0023"
                     /evalue="1.30E-46"
                     /gene_ontologies="GO:0005524: ATP binding"
                     /gene_ontologies="GO:0016021: integral component of
                     membrane"
                     /gene_ontologies="GO:0042626: ATPase-coupled transmembrane
                     transporter activity"
                     /gene_ontologies="GO:0055085: transmembrane transport"
                     /label="input.path1.gene641"
                     /locus_tag="input.path1.gene641"
                     /protein_end="705"
                     /protein_start="448"
                     /score="159.5"
                     /tool="antismash"
                     /translation="IAATAAGVPFPLVGIVFGQLIDNLNTATCDSGAAGSTEGLQDSID
                     SKVLLLFYLSLATFACIYIHCVCWSIASQRLGQRIRDHYLKSILGQDIEFFDSLQAGEV
                     SSRLNGDIQAIETGTSEKVGVFLTCVTFCITAYVIAFIKDAKLAGMLISLIPAFLLMTV
                     VGGHFTQKYSTKVSDCFGKASAIASEALTHVGLVHALGAQNRLEEKYRSHLNEAKKEGI
                     SKATASAIQAGTLYFIAFAANALAYWQGSRKIAAS"
     PFAM_domain     join(15009..15160,15317..15581)
                     /aSDomain="ABC_tran"
                     /aSTool="clusterhmmer"
                     /database="32.0"
                     /db_xref="PF00005.27"
                     /db_xref="GO:0005524"
                     /db_xref="GO:0016887"
                     /description="ABC transporter"
                     /detection="hmmscan"
                     /domain_id="clusterhmmer_input.path1.gene641_0024"
                     /evalue="6.90E-26"
                     /gene_ontologies="GO:0005524: ATP binding"
                     /gene_ontologies="GO:0016887: ATPase activity"
                     /label="input.path1.gene641"
                     /locus_tag="input.path1.gene641"
                     /protein_end="939"
                     /protein_start="800"
                     /score="91.4"
                     /tool="antismash"
                     /translation="LNGVSFQCEARKLTAIVGLSGSGKSTIASLLTRFYDPQDGTIALD
                     NLNLEEVAEDVRAGSQLAECVEASGSEVSEIFKLVQEAARLADVMGFIDRLEHGLATSV
                     GSSGSLISGGQKQRIALARALVRNPKILLLDEATA"
     PFAM_domain     join(16364..16376,16413..16819)
                     /aSDomain="ABC_membrane"
                     /aSTool="clusterhmmer"
                     /database="32.0"
                     /db_xref="PF00664.23"
                     /db_xref="GO:0005524"
                     /db_xref="GO:0016021"
                     /db_xref="GO:0042626"
                     /db_xref="GO:0055085"
                     /description="ABC transporter transmembrane region"
                     /detection="hmmscan"
                     /domain_id="clusterhmmer_input.path1.gene641_0025"
                     /evalue="1.00E-20"
                     /gene_ontologies="GO:0005524: ATP binding"
                     /gene_ontologies="GO:0016021: integral component of
                     membrane"
                     /gene_ontologies="GO:0042626: ATPase-coupled transmembrane
                     transporter activity"
                     /gene_ontologies="GO:0055085: transmembrane transport"
                     /label="input.path1.gene641"
                     /locus_tag="input.path1.gene641"
                     /protein_end="1289"
                     /protein_start="1149"
                     /score="74.6"
                     /tool="antismash"
                     /translation="GSIIAIIAAHIVAWRIAIVCLAIVPILLGAGFMQLRALTRYAEKH
                     AGAFSTSVGVTVEAVSNIRTIAALSLEDEILNTYRRSLQAPRKEMVLQCFKTNFWLAIA
                     NSIGSSLYAFAYWWGSKNILEGRYSQAQFFFINVAM"
     PFAM_domain     17099..17557
                     /aSDomain="ABC_tran"
                     /aSTool="clusterhmmer"
                     /database="32.0"
                     /db_xref="PF00005.27"
                     /db_xref="GO:0005524"
                     /db_xref="GO:0016887"
                     /description="ABC transporter"
                     /detection="hmmscan"
                     /domain_id="clusterhmmer_input.path1.gene641_0026"
                     /evalue="1.50E-32"
                     /gene_ontologies="GO:0005524: ATP binding"
                     /gene_ontologies="GO:0016887: ATPase activity"
                     /label="input.path1.gene641"
                     /locus_tag="input.path1.gene641"
                     /protein_end="1535"
                     /protein_start="1382"
                     /score="112.9"
                     /tool="antismash"
                     /translation="LESCSLQIKPGKFYALVGPSGAGKSTILALLERFYTPASGRILLN
                     GYDIAQHHNTSFRDDIAYVPQENVLFQGSIKFNISLGARPGHTPTDEDIHEACKLANIH
                     DTIMSLPQGYDTDCGANGSQLSGGQRQRLSIARALVRKPRLLLLDESTS"
     aSDomain        20001..20735
                     /aSDomain="AMP-binding"
                     /aSTool="nrps_pks_domains"
                     /database="nrpspksdomains.hmm"
                     /detection="hmmscan"
                     /domain_id="nrpspksdomains_input.path1.gene642_AMP-binding.
                     1"
                     /evalue="4.00E-47"
                     /label="input.path1.gene642_AMP-binding.1"
                     /locus_tag="input.path1.gene642"
                     /protein_end="245"
                     /protein_start="0"
                     /score="152.4"
                     /specificity="consensus: X"
                     /tool="antismash"
                     /translation="MLSHSNFTSGAIPRAYTVGYRNTSRVLDFASYAFDVSIDSMLCTL
                     ACGGTLCTPSDERRMNDLSGAMRDMRVNWAGMTPSVVRTLDPDILPCLATLAVGGEGIS
                     ASDAASWRQKTIVVNCYGPSECTVGATYNNTVGTKPYISMGKGTGCSVWVVDPEDHNRL
                     VPPGAVGELLIEGPIVGYGYLNNPEKTQEVFIESPEFLTAGSGEIPGRRGRLYKTGDLV
                     RYDPEGNGEVVFVGRGDQQVKLR"
     PFAM_domain     20001..20735
                     /aSDomain="AMP-binding"
                     /aSTool="clusterhmmer"
                     /database="32.0"
                     /db_xref="PF00501.28"
                     /db_xref="GO:0003824"
                     /description="AMP-binding enzyme"
                     /detection="hmmscan"
                     /domain_id="clusterhmmer_input.path1.gene642_0027"
                     /evalue="9.50E-39"
                     /gene_ontologies="GO:0003824: catalytic activity"
                     /label="input.path1.gene642"
                     /locus_tag="input.path1.gene642"
                     /protein_end="245"
                     /protein_start="0"
                     /score="133.2"
                     /tool="antismash"
                     /translation="MLSHSNFTSGAIPRAYTVGYRNTSRVLDFASYAFDVSIDSMLCTL
                     ACGGTLCTPSDERRMNDLSGAMRDMRVNWAGMTPSVVRTLDPDILPCLATLAVGGEGIS
                     ASDAASWRQKTIVVNCYGPSECTVGATYNNTVGTKPYISMGKGTGCSVWVVDPEDHNRL
                     VPPGAVGELLIEGPIVGYGYLNNPEKTQEVFIESPEFLTAGSGEIPGRRGRLYKTGDLV
                     RYDPEGNGEVVFVGRGDQQVKLR"
     aSModule        20001..21338
                     /complete
                     /domains="nrpspksdomains_input.path1.gene642_AMP-binding.1"
                     /domains="nrpspksdomains_input.path1.gene642_PCP.1"
                     /locus_tags="input.path1.gene642"
                     /monomer_pairings="X -> X"
                     /starter_module
                     /tool="antismash"
                     /type="nrps"
     CDS             join(20001..24666,24759..24775)
                     /NRPS_PKS="Domain: AMP-binding (0-245). E-value: 4e-47.
                     Score: 152.4. Matches aSDomain:
                     nrpspksdomains_input.path1.gene642_AMP-binding.1"
                     /NRPS_PKS="Domain: PCP (384-446). E-value: 1.3e-15. Score:
                     49.1. Matches aSDomain:
                     nrpspksdomains_input.path1.gene642_PCP.1"
                     /NRPS_PKS="Domain: Condensation_DCL (489-761). E-value:
                     1.3e-42. Score: 137.7. Matches aSDomain:
                     nrpspksdomains_input.path1.gene642_Condensation_DCL.1"
                     /NRPS_PKS="Domain: PCP (951-1020). E-value: 5.7e-18. Score:
                     56.7. Matches aSDomain:
                     nrpspksdomains_input.path1.gene642_PCP.2"
                     /NRPS_PKS="Domain: PP-binding (1023-1086). E-value:
                     1.1e-16. Score: 52.9. Matches aSDomain:
                     nrpspksdomains_input.path1.gene642_PP-binding.1"
                     /NRPS_PKS="Domain: Condensation_DCL (1158-1405). E-value:
                     7.1e-27. Score: 86.0. Matches aSDomain:
                     nrpspksdomains_input.path1.gene642_Condensation_DCL.2"
                     /NRPS_PKS="type: NRPS"
                     /Name="input.path1.gene642"
                     /gene="input.path1.gene642"
                     /gene_functions="biosynthetic (rule-based-clusters) NRPS:
                     AMP-binding"
                     /gene_functions="biosynthetic (rule-based-clusters) NRPS:
                     Condensation"
                     /gene_functions="biosynthetic-additional
                     (rule-based-clusters) PP-binding"
                     /gene_functions="biosynthetic-additional (smcogs)
                     SMCOG1002:AMP-dependent synthetase and ligase (Score:
                     140.6; E-value: 9e-43)"
                     /gene_kind="biosynthetic"
                     /sec_met_domain="Condensation (E-value: 3.7e-35, bitscore:
                     117.1, seeds: 42, tool: rule-based-clusters)"
                     /sec_met_domain="AMP-binding (E-value: 6.4e-59, bitscore:
                     195.2, seeds: 400, tool: rule-based-clusters)"
                     /sec_met_domain="PP-binding (E-value: 1.8e-15, bitscore:
                     52.9, seeds: 164, tool: rule-based-clusters)"
                     /source="GlimmerHMM"
                     /transl_table=1
                     /translation="MLSHSNFTSGAIPRAYTVGYRNTSRVLDFASYAFDVSIDSMLCTL
                     ACGGTLCTPSDERRMNDLSGAMRDMRVNWAGMTPSVVRTLDPDILPCLATLAVGGEGIS
                     ASDAASWRQKTIVVNCYGPSECTVGATYNNTVGTKPYISMGKGTGCSVWVVDPEDHNRL
                     VPPGAVGELLIEGPIVGYGYLNNPEKTQEVFIESPEFLTAGSGEIPGRRGRLYKTGDLV
                     RYDPEGNGEVVFVGRGDQQVKLRGQRIELAEIEFNILKHMPKDTRVAAEVIKPGGTGEP
                     TLIAFAAEPRHTDAQQLDGNVFATFSNEFQKALQHMTKQISRDLPVYMVPSAYIPLWKM
                     PLLVSWKTDRKRLREIGASITRQDLRKFSAAVSSPAGVKSDMALRLEKLWAKILGGDAN
                     FNTNDNFFSMGGDSLRAMKLVAAAREEGLTLSVPDIMLNPTLSAMASKTKATVADASTE
                     VAAFSLLSNNWSKDDAQIETAKLCGTSFGFVEDVYPCTPLQEGLMALSAKFGDAYVAQR
                     VVELPLSTAERLITAIETVLQSCPVLRTRIVNIPGHGLFQAVLKDGQLRRDHGTGLTEY
                     LDLDRKEPMELGSALFRYGIVRKPQADIAHIVLTSHHAVYDGWSMPLILERVNTAFKGL
                     EISRPLPFKNFIKYLYQQEAAQGQKYWQNQLEGAIPHQFPALPHKGYITRADSLLEHYV
                     TVPQSVQTKFTVATIIRGAWALVSSLYLGHTDVVFGETLTGRSAPVAGIEEMEGPMITT
                     VPIRTKLDLKQTVSKYLEAVHTQTVQQMPHEHFGLQNIRRVSKDAREVCELRTGLVLHP
                     KEDPAPEGAMNVEESPANGFLPSDDAEAAREALKFNTYALMLVCTLDDNGFLVMASFDS
                     DCISSPVMDRALKVFDRVVSAFLNNSEEQLASAVALEPQELDDAMQFRSNDIMDNETLQ
                     SQIESRDKSNHTDWEDIMTPTETTLRAILSQILGIAETDINRSDSFFELGGDSISAMKL
                     VSEARARGLKLTVAQVFQSQSLSELAASAGNEKEEKLINILGHVLGLPKSDIRSSDSFF
                     ELGGDSISAMRLVSECRAQGLEVTVSQIFQCRSISELASVSGDSSSEDAYAVHFAPFAS
                     LSDSQKYTLERIQPLLENPEWKIVDMYPTRPLQRVAVDGTVNLPRYSLRYELIKFDGPI
                     DKARLSKSCQEVVSRNEVLRTVFVDLEGQSLGVVLESLNIDLQEISIPESTNRDTFIHS
                     WINTDTEAPKPYGSSFVSFTLFTSPNEPSTLAFRISHAQYDEMCLPILFSQLSSLYSGI
                     TVPDSAPFTHHINLVLKQSLPSSIPYWRDLLRSSHLSIFQPDIPLTSRESTSIYAEFDI
                     SSRPKGITIGSLPTAAWAVVLARRLQTRDVLFGEVVTGRNLGVENADKVVGPSWQYAPF
                     RARFAQSTTYLSLLRDVQEQHMASSAHEGMGLEEIVEHCTEWGGAEGGKGWWFDSVVHQ
                     APRYWVQKMSFGATNGGEEVRAEFETVYPHKEPLREWKIQAFVQDEGRRLGIEIVTFEE
                     WRGVGEEVLREIGDVLRDLTEGETRGCLAMIEVGRAARAQ"
     CDS_motif       20493..20582
                     /aSTool="nrps_pks_domains"
                     /database="abmotifs"
                     /detection="hmmscan"
                     /domain_id="nrpspksmotif_input.path1.gene642_0001"
                     /evalue="5.60E-14"
                     /label="NRPS-A_a6"
                     /locus_tag="input.path1.gene642"
                     /protein_end="194"
                     /protein_start="164"
                     /score="44.2"
                     /tool="antismash"
                     /translation="PPGAVGELLIEGPIVGYGYLNNPEKTQEVF"
     CDS_motif       20700..20765
                     /aSTool="nrps_pks_domains"
                     /database="abmotifs"
                     /detection="hmmscan"
                     /domain_id="nrpspksmotif_input.path1.gene642_0002"
                     /evalue="5.30E-11"
                     /label="NRPS-A_a8"
                     /locus_tag="input.path1.gene642"
                     /protein_end="255"
                     /protein_start="233"
                     /score="34.5"
                     /tool="antismash"
                     /translation="FVGRGDQQVKLRGQRIELAEIE"
     aSDomain        21153..21338
                     /aSDomain="PCP"
                     /aSTool="nrps_pks_domains"
                     /database="nrpspksdomains.hmm"
                     /detection="hmmscan"
                     /domain_id="nrpspksdomains_input.path1.gene642_PCP.1"
                     /evalue="1.30E-15"
                     /label="input.path1.gene642_PCP.1"
                     /locus_tag="input.path1.gene642"
                     /protein_end="446"
                     /protein_start="384"
                     /score="49.1"
                     /tool="antismash"
                     /translation="RLEKLWAKILGGDANFNTNDNFFSMGGDSLRAMKLVAAAREEGLT
                     LSVPDIMLNPTLSAMAS"
     PFAM_domain     21156..21335
                     /aSDomain="PP-binding"
                     /aSTool="clusterhmmer"
                     /database="32.0"
                     /db_xref="PF00550.25"
                     /description="Phosphopantetheine attachment site"
                     /detection="hmmscan"
                     /domain_id="clusterhmmer_input.path1.gene642_0028"
                     /evalue="4.00E-10"
                     /label="input.path1.gene642"
                     /locus_tag="input.path1.gene642"
                     /protein_end="445"
                     /protein_start="385"
                     /score="39.9"
                     /tool="antismash"
                     /translation="LEKLWAKILGGDANFNTNDNFFSMGGDSLRAMKLVAAAREEGLTL
                     SVPDIMLNPTLSAMA"
     CDS_motif       21213..21242
                     /aSTool="nrps_pks_domains"
                     /database="abmotifs"
                     /detection="hmmscan"
                     /domain_id="nrpspksmotif_input.path1.gene642_0003"
                     /evalue="3.40E-01"
                     /label="PCP_mE"
                     /locus_tag="input.path1.gene642"
                     /protein_end="414"
                     /protein_start="404"
                     /score="4.6"
                     /tool="antismash"
                     /translation="NFFSMGGDSL"
     PFAM_domain     21465..22733
                     /aSDomain="Condensation"
                     /aSTool="clusterhmmer"
                     /database="32.0"
                     /db_xref="PF00668.20"
                     /description="Condensation domain"
                     /detection="hmmscan"
                     /domain_id="clusterhmmer_input.path1.gene642_0029"
                     /evalue="2.30E-32"
                     /label="input.path1.gene642"
                     /locus_tag="input.path1.gene642"
                     /protein_end="911"
                     /protein_start="488"
                     /score="112.3"
                     /tool="antismash"
                     /translation="VEDVYPCTPLQEGLMALSAKFGDAYVAQRVVELPLSTAERLITAI
                     ETVLQSCPVLRTRIVNIPGHGLFQAVLKDGQLRRDHGTGLTEYLDLDRKEPMELGSALF
                     RYGIVRKPQADIAHIVLTSHHAVYDGWSMPLILERVNTAFKGLEISRPLPFKNFIKYLY
                     QQEAAQGQKYWQNQLEGAIPHQFPALPHKGYITRADSLLEHYVTVPQSVQTKFTVATII
                     RGAWALVSSLYLGHTDVVFGETLTGRSAPVAGIEEMEGPMITTVPIRTKLDLKQTVSKY
                     LEAVHTQTVQQMPHEHFGLQNIRRVSKDAREVCELRTGLVLHPKEDPAPEGAMNVEESP
                     ANGFLPSDDAEAAREALKFNTYALMLVCTLDDNGFLVMASFDSDCISSPVMDRALKVFD
                     RVVSAFLNNSEEQLASAVALEPQE"
     aSDomain        21468..22283
                     /aSDomain="Condensation"
                     /aSTool="nrps_pks_domains"
                     /database="nrpspksdomains.hmm"
                     /detection="hmmscan"
                     /domain_id="nrpspksdomains_input.path1.gene642_Condensation
                     _DCL.1"
                     /domain_subtype="Condensation_DCL"
                     /evalue="1.30E-42"
                     /label="input.path1.gene642_Condensation_DCL.1"
                     /locus_tag="input.path1.gene642"
                     /protein_end="761"
                     /protein_start="489"
                     /score="137.7"
                     /tool="antismash"
                     /translation="EDVYPCTPLQEGLMALSAKFGDAYVAQRVVELPLSTAERLITAIE
                     TVLQSCPVLRTRIVNIPGHGLFQAVLKDGQLRRDHGTGLTEYLDLDRKEPMELGSALFR
                     YGIVRKPQADIAHIVLTSHHAVYDGWSMPLILERVNTAFKGLEISRPLPFKNFIKYLYQ
                     QEAAQGQKYWQNQLEGAIPHQFPALPHKGYITRADSLLEHYVTVPQSVQTKFTVATIIR
                     GAWALVSSLYLGHTDVVFGETLTGRSAPVAGIEEMEGPMITTVPIRTKLD"
     aSModule        21468..23060
                     /domains="nrpspksdomains_input.path1.gene642_Condensation_D
                     CL.1"
                     /domains="nrpspksdomains_input.path1.gene642_PCP.2"
                     /incomplete
                     /locus_tags="input.path1.gene642"
                     /tool="antismash"
                     /type="nrps"
     CDS_motif       21576..21644
                     /aSTool="nrps_pks_domains"
                     /database="abmotifs"
                     /detection="hmmscan"
                     /domain_id="nrpspksmotif_input.path1.gene642_0004"
                     /evalue="3.10E-02"
                     /label="C2_DCL_024-062"
                     /locus_tag="input.path1.gene642"
                     /protein_end="548"
                     /protein_start="525"
                     /score="6.6"
                     /tool="antismash"
                     /translation="AERLITAIETVLQSCPVLRTRIV"
     CDS_motif       21834..21884
                     /aSTool="nrps_pks_domains"
                     /database="abmotifs"
                     /detection="hmmscan"
                     /domain_id="nrpspksmotif_input.path1.gene642_0005"
                     /evalue="1.60E-07"
                     /label="C3_DCL_135-156"
                     /locus_tag="input.path1.gene642"
                     /protein_end="628"
                     /protein_start="611"
                     /score="23.8"
                     /tool="antismash"
                     /translation="HHAVYDGWSMPLILERV"
     CDS_motif       22176..22271
                     /aSTool="nrps_pks_domains"
                     /database="abmotifs"
                     /detection="hmmscan"
                     /domain_id="nrpspksmotif_input.path1.gene642_0006"
                     /evalue="7.10E-12"
                     /label="C5_DCL_263-294"
                     /locus_tag="input.path1.gene642"
                     /protein_end="757"
                     /protein_start="725"
                     /score="37.8"
                     /tool="antismash"
                     /translation="DVVFGETLTGRSAPVAGIEEMEGPMITTVPIR"
     aSDomain        22854..23060
                     /aSDomain="PCP"
                     /aSTool="nrps_pks_domains"
                     /database="nrpspksdomains.hmm"
                     /detection="hmmscan"
                     /domain_id="nrpspksdomains_input.path1.gene642_PCP.2"
                     /evalue="5.70E-18"
                     /label="input.path1.gene642_PCP.2"
                     /locus_tag="input.path1.gene642"
                     /protein_end="1020"
                     /protein_start="951"
                     /score="56.7"
                     /tool="antismash"
                     /translation="ETTLRAILSQILGIAETDINRSDSFFELGGDSISAMKLVSEARAR
                     GLKLTVAQVFQSQSLSELAASAGN"
     PFAM_domain     22860..23048
                     /aSDomain="PP-binding"
                     /aSTool="clusterhmmer"
                     /database="32.0"
                     /db_xref="PF00550.25"
                     /description="Phosphopantetheine attachment site"
                     /detection="hmmscan"
                     /domain_id="clusterhmmer_input.path1.gene642_0030"
                     /evalue="4.00E-14"
                     /label="input.path1.gene642"
                     /locus_tag="input.path1.gene642"
                     /protein_end="1016"
                     /protein_start="953"
                     /score="52.7"
                     /tool="antismash"
                     /translation="TLRAILSQILGIAETDINRSDSFFELGGDSISAMKLVSEARARGL
                     KLTVAQVFQSQSLSELAA"
     CDS_motif       22923..22952
                     /aSTool="nrps_pks_domains"
                     /database="abmotifs"
                     /detection="hmmscan"
                     /domain_id="nrpspksmotif_input.path1.gene642_0007"
                     /evalue="7.90E-02"
                     /label="PCP_mE"
                     /locus_tag="input.path1.gene642"
                     /protein_end="984"
                     /protein_start="974"
                     /score="6.2"
                     /tool="antismash"
                     /translation="SFFELGGDSI"
     aSDomain        23070..23258
                     /aSDomain="PP-binding"
                     /aSTool="nrps_pks_domains"
                     /database="nrpspksdomains.hmm"
                     /detection="hmmscan"
                     /domain_id="nrpspksdomains_input.path1.gene642_PP-binding.1
                     "
                     /evalue="1.10E-16"
                     /label="input.path1.gene642_PP-binding.1"
                     /locus_tag="input.path1.gene642"
                     /protein_end="1086"
                     /protein_start="1023"
                     /score="52.9"
                     /tool="antismash"
                     /translation="EKLINILGHVLGLPKSDIRSSDSFFELGGDSISAMRLVSECRAQG
                     LEVTVSQIFQCRSISELA"
     PFAM_domain     23070..23258
                     /aSDomain="PP-binding"
                     /aSTool="clusterhmmer"
                     /database="32.0"
                     /db_xref="PF00550.25"
                     /description="Phosphopantetheine attachment site"
                     /detection="hmmscan"
                     /domain_id="clusterhmmer_input.path1.gene642_0031"
                     /evalue="2.00E-14"
                     /label="input.path1.gene642"
                     /locus_tag="input.path1.gene642"
                     /protein_end="1086"
                     /protein_start="1023"
                     /score="53.7"
                     /tool="antismash"
                     /translation="EKLINILGHVLGLPKSDIRSSDSFFELGGDSISAMRLVSECRAQG
                     LEVTVSQIFQCRSISELA"
     aSModule        23070..23258
                     /domains="nrpspksdomains_input.path1.gene642_PP-binding.1"
                     /incomplete
                     /locus_tags="input.path1.gene642"
                     /tool="antismash"
                     /type="unknown"
     CDS_motif       23136..23165
                     /aSTool="nrps_pks_domains"
                     /database="abmotifs"
                     /detection="hmmscan"
                     /domain_id="nrpspksmotif_input.path1.gene642_0008"
                     /evalue="7.90E-02"
                     /label="PCP_mE"
                     /locus_tag="input.path1.gene642"
                     /protein_end="1055"
                     /protein_start="1045"
                     /score="6.2"
                     /tool="antismash"
                     /translation="SFFELGGDSI"
     aSDomain        23475..24215
                     /aSDomain="Condensation"
                     /aSTool="nrps_pks_domains"
                     /database="nrpspksdomains.hmm"
                     /detection="hmmscan"
                     /domain_id="nrpspksdomains_input.path1.gene642_Condensation
                     _DCL.2"
                     /domain_subtype="Condensation_DCL"
                     /evalue="7.10E-27"
                     /label="input.path1.gene642_Condensation_DCL.2"
                     /locus_tag="input.path1.gene642"
                     /protein_end="1405"
                     /protein_start="1158"
                     /score="86.0"
                     /tool="antismash"
                     /translation="LIKFDGPIDKARLSKSCQEVVSRNEVLRTVFVDLEGQSLGVVLES
                     LNIDLQEISIPESTNRDTFIHSWINTDTEAPKPYGSSFVSFTLFTSPNEPSTLAFRISH
                     AQYDEMCLPILFSQLSSLYSGITVPDSAPFTHHINLVLKQSLPSSIPYWRDLLRSSHLS
                     IFQPDIPLTSRESTSIYAEFDISSRPKGITIGSLPTAAWAVVLARRLQTRDVLFGEVVT
                     GRNLGVENADKVVGPSWQYAPFRAR"
     aSModule        23475..24215
                     /domains="nrpspksdomains_input.path1.gene642_Condensation_D
                     CL.2"
                     /incomplete
                     /locus_tags="input.path1.gene642"
                     /tool="antismash"
                     /type="nrps"
     PFAM_domain     23475..24335
                     /aSDomain="Condensation"
                     /aSTool="clusterhmmer"
                     /database="32.0"
                     /db_xref="PF00668.20"
                     /description="Condensation domain"
                     /detection="hmmscan"
                     /domain_id="clusterhmmer_input.path1.gene642_0032"
                     /evalue="4.40E-25"
                     /label="input.path1.gene642"
                     /locus_tag="input.path1.gene642"
                     /protein_end="1445"
                     /protein_start="1158"
                     /score="88.3"
                     /tool="antismash"
                     /translation="LIKFDGPIDKARLSKSCQEVVSRNEVLRTVFVDLEGQSLGVVLES
                     LNIDLQEISIPESTNRDTFIHSWINTDTEAPKPYGSSFVSFTLFTSPNEPSTLAFRISH
                     AQYDEMCLPILFSQLSSLYSGITVPDSAPFTHHINLVLKQSLPSSIPYWRDLLRSSHLS
                     IFQPDIPLTSRESTSIYAEFDISSRPKGITIGSLPTAAWAVVLARRLQTRDVLFGEVVT
                     GRNLGVENADKVVGPSWQYAPFRARFAQSTTYLSLLRDVQEQHMASSAHEGMGLEEIVE
                     HCTEWG"
     CDS_motif       23478..23570
                     /aSTool="nrps_pks_domains"
                     /database="abmotifs"
                     /detection="hmmscan"
                     /domain_id="nrpspksmotif_input.path1.gene642_0009"
                     /evalue="1.30E-10"
                     /label="C2_LCL_024-062"
                     /locus_tag="input.path1.gene642"
                     /protein_end="1190"
                     /protein_start="1159"
                     /score="33.7"
                     /tool="antismash"
                     /translation="IKFDGPIDKARLSKSCQEVVSRNEVLRTVFV"
     CDS_motif       23793..23843
                     /aSTool="nrps_pks_domains"
                     /database="abmotifs"
                     /detection="hmmscan"
                     /domain_id="nrpspksmotif_input.path1.gene642_0010"
                     /evalue="2.90E-01"
                     /label="C3_LCL_132-143"
                     /locus_tag="input.path1.gene642"
                     /protein_end="1281"
                     /protein_start="1264"
                     /score="4.1"
                     /tool="antismash"
                     /translation="YDEMCLPILFSQLSSLY"
     CDS_motif       24114..24185
                     /aSTool="nrps_pks_domains"
                     /database="abmotifs"
                     /detection="hmmscan"
                     /domain_id="nrpspksmotif_input.path1.gene642_0011"
                     /evalue="1.80E-04"
                     /label="C5_DCL_263-294"
                     /locus_tag="input.path1.gene642"
                     /protein_end="1395"
                     /protein_start="1371"
                     /score="14.1"
                     /tool="antismash"
                     /translation="DVLFGEVVTGRNLGVENADKVVGP"
     CDS             complement(join(24944..25480,25549..25990,26063..26385))
                     /Name="input.path1.gene643"
                     /gene="input.path1.gene643"
                     /source="GlimmerHMM"
                     /transl_table=1
                     /translation="MSSSYFDPQPVKPSAPAAVLNIPDGSEFAKTGLLSPQVSRILDDL
                     DLGEKSSSGDDDGNASLSREDDSDPDDTSRARKSRRHHDDQEKLRKADTSPLPRGNTRP
                     QGHSRIEDDMKKHNEAQMHQNAEAKWKAEHDLRRGLNRPKTPENHSPSRESLGHRVKAG
                     LKRMASRDSPPPMSKIPEDNVSTASDDEEDEAYHSDEENIDHSDIEDLVRWVSRRDPPS
                     DGEARNLVAGDAKHVSKTDSGHESLNHSDVEELSRTPVAAVHHGYSDASTASDSEGDAY
                     QPQHKESMDDDDVDELVRWVSHREGPNAGPVRKKKGDTNTNTNTGTGAGSPAVTGAQDI
                     HSEELTRWMTKHDDTSGESLSESQDNSAILAGLKGDSKVADQTGSGLKIEVSHAEPMSK
                     PAAMESDTALTHDDVDDLVKWVSRKNPDTEEVAK"
     CDS             complement(join(27209..27438,27543..27630,27710..27821,
                     27890..28004,28042..28193,28493..28560))
                     /Name="input.path1.gene644"
                     /gene="input.path1.gene644"
                     /source="GlimmerHMM"
                     /transl_table=1
                     /translation="MHLDAAAHISFVFPLGGFTVLQWPNVILDSRDLNRQDLNFFEHFS
                     SNAFFNISRYDFVSSCACNIIFGDNNLKPSTSSIAGLQVSTDGSCGGTSGFTCSGSPFG
                     NCCSGYGWVISCLVYDTGDGDVRPKLNYDFFRCSVFHWKDFHRWTVLAPESNPDVSDQV
                     VAEALQSTVEPAARKEGFANNVDYYASSFNLLDTTDVALCATRCLAEPTCKSYLFNPLL
                     GNCAYLVYSLEQGEFIPTDDTDQLFWERGCAE"
     PFAM_domain     complement(27290..27421)
                     /aSDomain="PAN_1"
                     /aSTool="clusterhmmer"
                     /database="32.0"
                     /db_xref="PF00024.26"
                     /description="PAN domain"
                     /detection="hmmscan"
                     /domain_id="clusterhmmer_input.path1.gene644_0033"
                     /evalue="2.20E-05"
                     /label="input.path1.gene644"
                     /locus_tag="input.path1.gene644"
                     /protein_end="228"
                     /protein_start="184"
                     /score="24.3"
                     /tool="antismash"
                     /translation="VDYYASSFNLLDTTDVALCATRCLAEPTCKSYLFNPLLGNCAYL"
     PFAM_domain     38444..39640
                     /aSDomain="Peptidase_M20"
                     /aSTool="clusterhmmer"
                     /database="32.0"
                     /db_xref="PF01546.28"
                     /db_xref="GO:0016787"
                     /description="Peptidase family M20/M25/M40"
                     /detection="hmmscan"
                     /domain_id="clusterhmmer_input.path1.gene645_0034"
                     /evalue="1.10E-30"
                     /gene_ontologies="GO:0016787: hydrolase activity"
                     /label="input.path1.gene645"
                     /locus_tag="input.path1.gene645"
                     /protein_end="399"
                     /protein_start="0"
                     /score="106.9"
                     /tool="antismash"
                     /translation="MAHQDVVPVPDATVNQWTHPPFSGYWDGKFVWGRGASDCKNQLLG
                     ILEAIEALVHAEFQPTRTVVLSFGFDEEISGHRGAGELAQVLVKRYGHGGAAVIVDEGA
                     ANLKSWGANWAVPGVGEKGYVDVEVIVRMPGGHSSIPPAHNGIGVAAELISLIEANPYE
                     PVLSDDNPYLSMLYCGAEHAPEFPSKMKHLLGKRAKATCQKHPQKDHLALEAAKAGLDI
                     KYLFTTSQAVDLISGGVKTNALPERTSFTINHRINVGSSVENTLFHVAQLFTPVARKYN
                     LTLNAFNNATETPNSLNLRSSPTFLEPAPVTPTGPGTPFSILSGTTRALYGEELLVAPG
                     IMTGNTDTRYYWGLSEHIFRYSMGWDKEQEGMGRIHTVDEKIGGKAHRDVAKWVFEFVR
                     "
     CDS             join(38444..39660,39808..39829)
                     /Name="input.path1.gene645"
                     /gene="input.path1.gene645"
                     /gene_functions="biosynthetic-additional (smcogs)
                     SMCOG1247:acetylornithine deacetylase (Score: 110.1;
                     E-value: 2e-33)"
                     /gene_kind="biosynthetic-additional"
                     /source="GlimmerHMM"
                     /transl_table=1
                     /translation="MAHQDVVPVPDATVNQWTHPPFSGYWDGKFVWGRGASDCKNQLLG
                     ILEAIEALVHAEFQPTRTVVLSFGFDEEISGHRGAGELAQVLVKRYGHGGAAVIVDEGA
                     ANLKSWGANWAVPGVGEKGYVDVEVIVRMPGGHSSIPPAHNGIGVAAELISLIEANPYE
                     PVLSDDNPYLSMLYCGAEHAPEFPSKMKHLLGKRAKATCQKHPQKDHLALEAAKAGLDI
                     KYLFTTSQAVDLISGGVKTNALPERTSFTINHRINVGSSVENTLFHVAQLFTPVARKYN
                     LTLNAFNNATETPNSLNLRSSPTFLEPAPVTPTGPGTPFSILSGTTRALYGEELLVAPG
                     IMTGNTDTRYYWGLSEHIFRYSMGWDKEQEGMGRIHTVDEKIGGKAHRDVAKWVFEFVR
                     NMDEADLSRDALS"
     CDS             complement(join(39934..39966,40004..40423,40553..40876,
                     41431..41630,41827..41936,41960..42019,42112..42189,
                     42343..42434))
                     /Name="input.path1.gene646"
                     /gene="input.path1.gene646"
                     /gene_functions="other (smcogs) SMCOG1199:NmrA family
                     protein (Score: 40.6; E-value: 3.5e-12)"
                     /gene_kind="other"
                     /source="GlimmerHMM"
                     /transl_table=1
                     /translation="MSHQPFPRLHLDSDFKPMWEHKTQKQVWRPGSMMQLPACTLGGRV
                     ERKVASGNATKGRGLSNALAQLGGVKAGVIGQHVGAESDVRILNKGRLHTVLAVGAIET
                     GNQGAGDSRVHSKYPTNAQAPKKHPRSTQEAPKKRPRSAQEAPKKYTSRLQELHSSIVE
                     PSCTTVAAHRRTMFQYQGGAIISHFLNRTSSPYRVRALTRNTSSAAAQKLAKYGAEVVH
                     ADLDDLDSLPKALNDAHAVFLVTDFFSCADEGAQRETAQAKRVLDVLAESTTLEHLIYS
                     SLPSIRQLWQQFSDVFAPKKTITEDGKELWVQRLVFNPETHMPLIDARDVGKAVQSILT
                     IGDELKGGKTVSLVVANKVSIREQLEIWGAHVGKESVFEHISDQESLSQLKKLGFPEFI
                     VKAIWEVGLAYRDYEGKLLHQEGVIQASELNNVIDSTGR"
     PFAM_domain     complement(join(40376..40423,40553..40876,41431..41436))
                     /aSDomain="NmrA"
                     /aSTool="clusterhmmer"
                     /database="32.0"
                     /db_xref="PF05368.13"
                     /description="NmrA-like family"
                     /detection="hmmscan"
                     /domain_id="clusterhmmer_input.path1.gene646_0035"
                     /evalue="8.10E-20"
                     /label="input.path1.gene646"
                     /locus_tag="input.path1.gene646"
                     /protein_end="304"
                     /protein_start="178"
                     /score="71.4"
                     /tool="antismash"
                     /translation="YQGGAIISHFLNRTSSPYRVRALTRNTSSAAAQKLAKYGAEVVHA
                     DLDDLDSLPKALNDAHAVFLVTDFFSCADEGAQRETAQAKRVLDVLAESTTLEHLIYSS
                     LPSIRQLWQQFSDVFAPKKTIT"
     CDS             join(42626..42713,42774..43477,43528..43751,43808..44138)
                     /Name="input.path1.gene647"
                     /gene="input.path1.gene647"
                     /source="GlimmerHMM"
                     /transl_table=1
                     /translation="MSSFQRLAVQRSAVYKSNGTKSYLFAMRKYGFHPTKPGPYFQAKK
                     FLAQGKFGAVGGRMRSQYVLAKHDAESSEAGGVSTESTGAEGEVPAEDIQNDSLYLCEV
                     GIGTPEQKLYLDFDTGSSDLWVWSTELPKKILDQANREIQQVAFDPSKSSTFKKLSGEN
                     WKISYGDSSSASGDVGTDTINLGGLKVEGQAVELAKQLSQQFAEGNGSGLLGLAFSSIN
                     TVSPTPQKTPVDNIISQKGADQQVFTAYLGSWRDADEADKGESFYTFGYIDQDVLKASD
                     ATESTINYTNVDSSQGFWQIDSTSATINGKKLSRTSNTSIMDTGTTLCLVDDALVDEVY
                     AAIPGSKYDKTNQGYVFPSDTSVDKLPEVTLAIGDKQVIFQKEDLGFADAGKGMVYGSI
                     QSRGNMDMDIYGDAVLKAMYAIFDMNNGSPRFGWVQRKEKNQNTDVPPQ"
     PFAM_domain     join(42983..43477,43528..43751,43808..44072)
                     /aSDomain="Asp"
                     /aSTool="clusterhmmer"
                     /database="32.0"
                     /db_xref="PF00026.23"
                     /description="Eukaryotic aspartyl protease"
                     /detection="hmmscan"
                     /domain_id="clusterhmmer_input.path1.gene647_0036"
                     /evalue="4.00E-62"
                     /label="input.path1.gene647"
                     /locus_tag="input.path1.gene647"
                     /protein_end="427"
                     /protein_start="99"
                     /score="210.5"
                     /tool="antismash"
                     /translation="YLCEVGIGTPEQKLYLDFDTGSSDLWVWSTELPKKILDQANREIQ
                     QVAFDPSKSSTFKKLSGENWKISYGDSSSASGDVGTDTINLGGLKVEGQAVELAKQLSQ
                     QFAEGNGSGLLGLAFSSINTVSPTPQKTPVDNIISQKGADQQVFTAYLGSWRDADEADK
                     GESFYTFGYIDQDVLKASDATESTINYTNVDSSQGFWQIDSTSATINGKKLSRTSNTSI
                     MDTGTTLCLVDDALVDEVYAAIPGSKYDKTNQGYVFPSDTSVDKLPEVTLAIGDKQVIF
                     QKEDLGFADAGKGMVYGSIQSRGNMDMDIYGDAVLKAMYAIFDMNNG"
ORIGIN
        1 ccggtttcag caggtgaggt cagtgttaac gttctatcag acagatttga cgaggagaca
       61 ctcgccttgt tggttcgcga tggccacttc ttcaatggtc agccaattgc ccagtaccac
      121 cacgacgacc tcgtcttggt gatcatgttg aacaagttag agagtactac aactcgcgtc
      181 ggagggtctc aagctgacgt gacttcacct cagagtaacg gctttgacac cgttggcaat
      241 aataggcagg agacatcggg cagcagaatc aaagccactg ccagcgcact tatcatttcc
      301 aacaaagcgc aacttgtaac gaagcgtacc gttgcctgag atgtctgtcc tcgacgaaag
      361 aagtgatgca atcactagga gactcttatc gccagagctg atatccggag agaggcaaag
      421 tgaagcgaga tctatcccaa catcaaccgc gaaaaatgga ccgacgcaca aactaccagc
      481 cctccaacga aaaagaaacc agaatcataa gaagcacaaa agatgtttaa tgtaggcttg
      541 actctcaatg aacaattttc caaaccaatc atgaagaagc aatgtctaac gaaacgaagg
      601 gataagaagg caggatatgg gtacctaacg ctgatcactt tacactccgc tcttcagata
      661 ctttgctagc tgcatcagac tcaaaatcac aagcccattc acagctggta aatttaccac
      721 ccgtacaccc cagaatctcc atcctggtcc catatgaact tcccagtaac atcatccttc
      781 tcgccttcgg cacacatccg tacaatagcc gccgcgtctt ttggactcct accatgctgc
      841 ttcgtgaagt ctcccccaaa ttccgtcgcc accaaaccag gacatacagc ccaaaacttg
      901 atttccttct gcagctggct ccaatttgct accatggcgt tgattgctgc cttcgacgag
      961 ctgtaatata cgccggccgg gcccgttggt acatgtccct ctgctacctt gctaatggag
     1021 cccatgttgg atgacacgac gacaacacgc ggggatgagg attcgcgcag tagcgggaag
     1081 gcaagttcca cgagctcgat ggcaccgaag acgttgactt cgaagatggc gcgccaatct
     1141 ggacgggtcg tagaattcca cattttacca ggtgcgccaa aaacgccagc gttgttcaca
     1201 aggatgtcaa ctcggccata cttggtcttg atgtcatcaa gtgctcgggt gatactccct
     1261 gatgacgtta tatcgatttg aatggcggaa acggtgctcg catcgttggt cttgctgctc
     1321 gacagtttac tcgcggcttc ttcaccgcgg gattgatcgc gtgatcctac gagaacggtg
     1381 tatgtttgct tcgattggga gaatacttcg gcgatggaaa atccaagacc ttggtttgca
     1441 cctgtggagc aagcatcagt gatatgcgct agtggtatat tcttcctgat tcttaccagt
     1501 gataagaaca acaagcgaag aggaagcggc catgctgtaa tgatgctgtt ttaagttcta
     1561 ctgaagatcc ggagaggagg tgggctgtag gtacatatct taacactcgc cttgtgcgga
     1621 cgctttatac tttattgtgc cacgccagtc gtacgagata ttggtaatat gatggatgct
     1681 tgcagcgtaa agtcgtacca actttcatta agtttttctt cttggtgtat tttggctatg
     1741 ttgcaaatct cctcgcgagc atggctgata aatccagtcc catatacagt tagcgcatca
     1801 ccgcattgcg ctaaaggtgt tggctgaggt gagccacttt acacacctta cccatttaaa
     1861 gtttaaatgg ccaatcagga gtacttggct gaggcgagcc agtgttattg ttgtaaacac
     1921 atatcagtat gtcttcaaac gcctgcgatg agatactatg tcggcgaaca ccagtgtcta
     1981 ggctttgttg acaatacatt tgatgcaatc aattgttttc cgcaagtata ccccgtcacc
     2041 cacagtgact ctatcatcaa ccaaataatc agaagcttct gtaccgcttc tcaataggtg
     2101 agaggtgttg tatgatccta ctatcatcat tttccactat atccttcgct tctatttctt
     2161 ttcgggcttg cttcatcggt caactgtggt atcttcgtat aattcgcctg actatgccag
     2221 ctttccgagc gatttgccag cctcagaggc tgattgatct tgggcagacg aatcatcccc
     2281 tcttgagcca attgtttgcg cctcttgttg taagttttcc gaagcgactc gttctgtttg
     2341 atttccctat caggcagcga gagccccatg ttcattgttg gatcgttcgg atcatccgta
     2401 ttcaccaaac cgactgagat atactgatgg atttcttggt ctgtaatgac aggtatgtat
     2461 agctgtccac cagtactgtt ctcgagcgat ttcatgatct cttcacgcaa ttccgtcagt
     2521 ctatcgcttg cattcctccg gatgtgattg tacaatgttc cattgagtcg tgttatacga
     2581 ggaggaagag gatctccgcc agggcctttt aatatcctcc catcgaaata tgtgttgaac
     2641 attcgataga ttatgtggtc attaggaatc tggatatgcc tgtcgccttg aatgacggcc
     2701 ttgatcttct cgaaaaacag caggatccaa gagtcttcat ccttatggaa actgactaag
     2761 gttgttggcc tttttctgtt tttttcttga aaggcttctt caacagtttc cgagatctgc
     2821 ttccaggtcc gcttggcgag tcgctcctcc acctccggtt tgatattctc catgttgctc
     2881 ttgtccgccc tcttcagggg cctgctcata atcgagttgt tcatcctctc ctgcgcagat
     2941 gttccactgg agatagggtt gatgctgtat agctcgggac caggatcggg atcggattgt
     3001 tgcattccta tatcttcgta cttatggcct ctaagagaac cttggatagt aagaccgtga
     3061 tattgcagaa agtagccgtg atcaaagtat ttgttgtcaa tttcattgcc ctcgatcctc
     3121 gtcctagatt tttcatgaaa ccccgataca cttggctggg gaccttgatt cccattgcga
     3181 ttgtttacta catgccagcc ttgtgtactc agatgacctc ggaattccct gctcggcatc
     3241 tcagactgtg atttggcgag ggttttttgc tgagattctg tagcgatatc aaacttgtga
     3301 tcttctgcgt atccttcgcc acgatattga cccactatag gttcaagttc ttccttctca
     3361 ttccgtccat cgtcgttgct tccaatatta ttatcacctt tggttacgtg ttcttcgcag
     3421 gacagggcct gcctattcgt ggttttggca gcatgataac tttcttccgt ggcttgagtc
     3481 attggcaggt tggaagagcg agtgggattt ggttcattgg tatcgtactc gcggtaaaac
     3541 cgatctccat atttcaataa atcaacagga tccgatggta tgtcattagc gttcagagtg
     3601 ggcaaaggtg acgatgacat ttgaatgttt cgatcctcgg cgtgtttgtt cattttaata
     3661 gcttttttgg ttaccttctt aatccttgcc aaagctgtta gtgaagagcg agcgctggaa
     3721 gttcagcaac agaaatcgaa tacacacctc tttgttcccc taaagattgc accaaagaaa
     3781 cttgaggatg tgctcaaagt tgatggaggg ttgctcaagt gtgcgcgcag caagtggttt
     3841 tttaggcagc aggagcgagg aggcaatcga agaggaattg aaagatagca actgcgtttc
     3901 ccgtgcctct ggcggtggtc gcttctttca acggcaagga aacaataatc aaccacgtaa
     3961 ggctcgtgta ggagcaggtc ttgtgctcgt cgctctcatg acttcacctc gattcgcgca
     4021 caaagttcag cgctccatca tccactcgac gcatgagata ctttatcact ttcatgttat
     4081 tgtattctac ttaaatttcg tcgataaaga cctttgaagc aatgcgaatg ccgcggtttc
     4141 cataacattg ttcatgcgac atgaattgga gatacgcctg tttgtcagcc tatagaacga
     4201 tcgaacatca atcacctatc gcagtcttcg gtacgttgag tgacttgctt gaacaaatgc
     4261 gagcttcgca tcagcctgac aatggcgcct ggggtggctg ggagccactc gccagagtta
     4321 cgcggtgaac aaatttgcgt tcacgaattc accgccgcaa gggctgctat tcagacaata
     4381 gtatgcgcct atcactgagc tctgcctgta gccattaact cgatctgtga gccctcattg
     4441 gctaagatca ctgtggcggg ttgactctcg tctctcactt cacactattc accgttcacc
     4501 gaacctcaaa actggtctct gactgcgaac aataggaaca atagacccaa tagagagggt
     4561 cccagcctcc caggcttcca ctatgtctat ataacacctt cgcacctacc gccactcact
     4621 cctcagactt tccacttctt tacaaattcc aaccatttgc aattgtattg ccagcgtcca
     4681 ccaaatcttc cactcttcac acaactcatc aaaaactttt tatcttcttc ttcttcttct
     4741 tcttcttctt cttctttttc cacaatcttc atttcttgta cgatcaccac aatcatcacc
     4801 atgactggct ccaccaacaa cactcctact gttgagcagt acggcaagga catgcagatg
     4861 gataccactg ctcatgacaa cgtcaatatc aacggcaacg gcaacggcaa cggcaacggc
     4921 aacgacactg aggccatcgc aggcgatggc ctcccaggcg tgctcaagat tgacaccgac
     4981 aagccgactc ccaagaagac tgttcgcacc aacaacatcg agtcgcctca tgctacacca
     5041 aactcttcca cctccaccaa gaccggaatc aagctgaggt tcactggcct caagtctcct
     5101 ggcaagggaa gtgtgaggtc attctccctc agaagcgctc cgctagtcac ctagacaccg
     5161 aggccaaggg tagcaccgat tcactctcat cttcacctcc actctcagat gaactccagg
     5221 ccgaagtcaa cgccgctagg tcgaaaggat acaccgaaga tgaggtcaac gttgctctta
     5281 ttctagccgg aatgaagtac gagcgtcctc ctccctccac ggctcctccc tccatggctc
     5341 ctccctccat ggctcctcca cgcgcatctg cggctcctcc acgcgcatcc acggctcctc
     5401 catccacggc tcccacctgc acggctcctc ccccaagaaa attaagctgg accccacctt
     5461 taccgaggcc gctaccaccg aagctggacc atcgcgtcct aggcgcgctg tagcggctta
     5521 ttccaagaag cccgctcccg ctcaggatga ttccaagacg tccgctccca ctcggaacaa
     5581 gtccaagacg cccgctccca ctcggaacaa gtccaagaca cccgctcccg ctcagaatag
     5641 ctctaaggcg cctgcttctg ctcaggacga ctcagacgat gtcatcatcg tcaaggttgc
     5701 cccagctacc cgcaagcagc gtaccgtcga tcctgccaac tctgctgatc ttgaccttat
     5761 taacaaagcc accaaggctg gttccgacat ctacgacagc gatgcggatg accttcccgc
     5821 tcctgccaat aaggaaaatt cgtcggacaa gcctgatctc tttcgcaaca tcaagtgggg
     5881 cccggctgcc tccgacttca gcaacccggc agacttcccc aaagaacccg agttcaacca
     5941 gtttgtcaag ggacgttggg agaagctgcc tgatggttcc atccgcgacc agaagttcaa
     6001 gcttttggtg aagcttacta ccaaggacga ccgcaagctc attttcaaga acccaccccc
     6061 aaagaactgg gacgatcaga aggctatcac catgctgaac aagcgcatct ctcagcagat
     6121 tcgtcgcaac accgatgttc gtttccgtga cgaggtagag ccgtaccttc acccagagcg
     6181 cgtgtggatt agcaataacc tggtccgtgg caagcctggt aatggctgga aggtgtttgt
     6241 cgaggcgttc aacgagaagt ttgagggcaa gatcatcgag ggtagtgatg ccccgcgtcc
     6301 tgctaggacc cactctagtt tgacgaagga gatcgagcgg tttggggaga ctttctacaa
     6361 gcatggccag gtgccggtca ccaaggaatg caaggggaag gggaagggta aggcagagta
     6421 ggaacaaggg caagggtaag gcagagtagg aataagggca aggtaaaggc ggagtagggg
     6481 taaggaaatg ggaaaggtaa aggcggagta gggacaaggg cagggaaagg tgaggacggt
     6541 ttggcttggt ttcagaagtt tggtgaaccc atttggtccc gacttgggtc acaggtggtg
     6601 gaatctctct atatgtatca tgacgggcat tgtatcagct gcgggacagc cttagatatg
     6661 atagtgctca atgcttgcaa ctctacacaa agatgagttc tccaatatgc taccctaagc
     6721 actttcgtcc catgctgtat tttattgcat tcctgttatc ctcgtttctt caccaggtct
     6781 tcggctattg cccttagcat aaacttcttg acctttccac taccagtcaa tggcacgtcc
     6841 gcggcgcagt catcccccag ccagaagacc tgggtgggcg ccttatgccg acccaatact
     6901 tccctgaccc actgctttat cccttctaaa cccggtctgt ctgtaccatc ctcgagcgca
     6961 agaaaggcga caggcacttc tacatatctg ggatgcgaga ttccgaccac gatggcacga
     7021 gcaatagcgg ggtgttgcac cagacgttct tcaatctcga gagggtatat gttctcgccg
     7081 cctttgtgtc tgcattagca aatgcgtctc gtatatcgaa aacgaagtca acataccgcg
     7141 aatgatgatg tccttgaagc gaccagtaat tgtacagtac ccgtcaacgt ccagcacggc
     7201 ttcatctcct gtatgcagcc attgctctcc ttgctcgtcc tgtaccagca gctcagctgt
     7261 cttttcgggg ttctcccagt accccctaca aagctggtag cctgcgacac acagctcgcc
     7321 tcttactccg ataggcacaa cgtggttgtc gcggtctacg atcttgactc gcgcgtgggg
     7381 catcacggtc cccacagtcg taagtcgcgc atgtagcgta tccgtcgtat gggcattgaa
     7441 aacagtgggg cttgcttctg taaggccata tgaagacgtg aagtccatca tgccgagttc
     7501 gttgaccatg cgctccatga gccatttggg gactgggctg cccgccacga taccggttcg
     7561 cagctcggag gtccagcctt cgggcttggg gagatctact atcgcttcca tcatggccgg
     7621 aacgccgtgt agggccgtac atcgctcgtc ggatatggca tggagggtcg cgacggggtc
     7681 aaaagactcg gcggggtata cgatacgacc accgtgggtg atggttgcga gaaggccaag
     7741 cgtcaggcca aaacagtgga atagaggagg tgggcagcag agcgtatcgt cggtggtaag
     7801 ctgcatccgg tcgccaatga agcgggagtt gtttacgagg ttgctgtgcc catgttagtc
     7861 gccgcttccc tgtgaccaca tgtggcaggc acctactgat gtgtgagcat cgctgccttc
     7921 gggttgccag tactgccact ggtgaattgt aggtttgcga catcgtacgg actgatcatt
     7981 ccatcgaata tttccagaat atgctctggt atcgatggcg cttcttccac aaacttatca
     8041 taatgtataa agccggcatc ccctccacgt ataaggcaga tggtcttcag gtccggcagt
     8101 ctttctgtta tgttgtcgtc tttcagtctc ttgagcaatg gtcggttgtc aaacctccca
     8161 acatcctcac ttgtgaacag gactctgcat cctagacgag ttagcttctc actaaatctt
     8221 tgttactatg tgcaaaaata ctaacttgta tgtttcaacg catattccga ttcagtggcc
     8281 gtatatgtgt tgttcaaagt gacacatatt gctccaatcc ttgcgcacgc gaagaacacg
     8341 gcaacatact tctcgcaatt cccgctcatt ataccaattc gatcccttgg tctaacacca
     8401 tagcgcaaaa gagcgcgggc cagtagattc gattgctgcc ataagtgttg gtacgtccac
     8461 cttgcgccgg tccaaggtat tatcacacac tcgttgtcag ggtaatattc cgcttgtttc
     8521 gcaagcagtt gcgcgactgt aagttgtaaa agcggtggat gtcgcgggcc agatacgaga
     8581 gagagattag gatatggagg gagtgtgtac gggtcgatct gaagcaacgt ttgattcaat
     8641 cgctgcaggg catcgtgctg actctgctcg tacaactctg ccatttcttc tggcctcctc
     8701 cgatttcaca agctcttttg atctcccgat tccaggccaa aagtcccaaa gagctagcta
     8761 gatacaacca aatcaatgta gttggcgaaa tttcagacga gaaacaccca gcaggattcg
     8821 gagacacgga gataccgtac cgtaccaagg aagttcgcac aggtccaaga cactggacct
     8881 gtgcttcgtc attgtcgact cgcagatgct tcggatctaa ttcttgtcaa ggatcgcctg
     8941 cctactcagg atggatgaac cggccgtatc actgagcgat ctcggaatgg cctcgtatga
     9001 tgacctggcg cacccactgc acaagatgat cgtgccccag tcacaaaaag cgggcgacat
     9061 catctcagct gatcatatcc gaagacatga ggtagctccc tttagcagta agatgtccgt
     9121 acgccatccg caacggctcc atgcagaagg tacattattg acgcagccag tgggcgcttg
     9181 gtgaccctga tcgccgttgg cttcgtgccc agatcattgc atctgataag atcaagtacc
     9241 gagggacgcc atgtccacgt cgatggcgaa aatttttatc agatggagct tggcctgtta
     9301 gcggttagtg gtccctgact ctattcgcta gggcacatgg gggcaggtgg gtatactgga
     9361 tgattttcgc gattgtgtgg gtaatcgttg agtaagagtt atcagatgaa cccgcatatg
     9421 cccgatcgac tctgcctgaa acccacgcct cgtgtagaac caaccctgca ccatattgca
     9481 cttacgtgtc gcttggatgc gcgtaacgag acccgctgtc gtttccttag cattgtgcag
     9541 caactatgcc gagattgcca agctcacaac aattgcttgc cacggatgaa tgtttatgga
     9601 gctttcaggc gtctaaattg gcatggtcac tgaagacacc gctcgcaact ctgccattaa
     9661 gcggaccttg ccagcgctag tgactacatg tgtacaatcc gagcaaacaa gttagattcg
     9721 tccccgaacg acatcggtga cgacaaaaag ccgaccttca ccgattggcg cgtagcgacg
     9781 tacacaaccc aacgcaagcg gatctgataa aaattttcct tgtctggata actaagccaa
     9841 ggcgttatcc atgcattaac ggcgtgtgag gcttgtttaa agttatctga tccgtcccct
     9901 gttgatgatg gcactgcagg ggctgttatg cccgtgcaca gtctcagcat gacgtcgcgc
     9961 tagtggccca cggggacact cacttgctgt tttattgcaa aagctactta tttcgattgt
    10021 ggggttgatt gcttccaaat ggtctctagc aggagccacg gcacaaaatt cacattgaat
    10081 gggtaaatag gctgacggca gatgattgaa attgaaaatt gctattcgag tgatgaacat
    10141 agtaatacga tatcgagagt tatagtttgg caagagcatc gaggctcggc ctaaccttct
    10201 tctctccgtc ccatacaaat gggcttagtg cgaagaactt ctccctgttg accatcatca
    10261 atgcacttcg tttgtgtggt agatcaatca gcttctcaac atggaagccg tgaacgaagt
    10321 cataagcgag taccgtgctg ctggtttgtg ctggctcgcc aacgaggttc catgtccgtg
    10381 gctcgtcgag gaacatgtaa tgcatcagtc cagaccacca tgcggatacc cggtaagggc
    10441 ctctgaatcg aatatcaccg actagagaat gtcggccgcg gtcatagggc gatgcaagga
    10501 agtgtgcacc catgtggtcc tcctatgaga cgttagtggc acgaacagta gcgtcaaacc
    10561 tcaggactta ccatggccca gtagacctca aaataggcga aaagcacatc gtcgaaagct
    10621 gcgaacatgg tgatcacgtg tgggtcttca tgcagctttc gcagatattc tcgatgctgg
    10681 tctagcgtgc cagtttcatt ccaacctgca gcaacacgtg ggtcgttctg ccatacattg
    10741 aataggcgaa gatgctcatc gttggtgtaa tcgagggcga tcatagtgaa atgttcctgc
    10801 agatgcggaa tccagcgact gtagatgaca gatcccggaa ctggcttcgg tcgacgcaca
    10861 gggtgcatgg tatggcgtgg aagagcaggg aactgtgtgc tgggagccgt ttgaaaaggg
    10921 aaaggtggat attcggtagt gattggcttg ttggaagcat cgaggtgtgg tgcccaaacc
    10981 gggcgagcgc caaatggaga tgccgctcct tgccagaagg tgctccggag gaggagatgg
    11041 ccatcgtgcg gcgaggaggc attggagccc tttggatgcg ggtgaaatag tcctgtcgtg
    11101 tatagttcct tcgccagaga cggagcatcg tttccagaga gcaaaacgcg aagattctct
    11161 acaaacggat gtagcgagac aagagcgtat gcaaccaacc agagctgtgg aacagaaggt
    11221 cttgctccag accaagaaac ggtcaagtat ggtgctcgtc gtgccctagc ccatgagctg
    11281 ttgtcacctt tgggtgggat tgcgctgttt gccaaaaagg ctatgtcgct gaaggacaga
    11341 ccgtcattat ggagaatcac gggcgtaggt accccgtttt tttgtgagtg ctctgcggat
    11401 aacgagattt ggtactgctt cgattgtcct gaggcagcat tgttctttac aacatacgct
    11461 gtaaggtatg ggtgcggtag cttcaagata aaaggatcag tcacggcgct tgcttgtgac
    11521 gattgttgag acatgattga tattcctgtg tgacaaatgg aagatggaaa gtcgagttcg
    11581 cctcaggtcc caaaaaatgg actgaagtac aagccgaggt ctgtggtcga gcttcctgga
    11641 actatgatca agtgagtgct atggagggtt agctgagtaa gttaccgcta ccgggatgat
    11701 taccggtgta ctcagcggga tactccgact ggtctcatac atggcgctat gtgggtacaa
    11761 ccttggtcag acgcggcacg cgttcccaca cattgccctt tcacgaaaac aaatctgcgc
    11821 cggatatgta cgtgacgtat ctagcagctc cgaagttggt tgcagggatg acggtgacct
    11881 cgtgtatcca aatatcacac cacagctatt tcacggtcaa agctttcggt ccggacaaaa
    11941 cgtctaacac gctctgaggt atagcgcacg agtattgtct gaagatatcc acccctcgaa
    12001 gtctgagata gctgcttcga tatgacctcg actgagcaaa ttacaaggca actgaatccc
    12061 gtctcggact ttcctacgac atcctccaca gcaatgtatg atttgctctg cattggcttc
    12121 gggccagcac agctcgcaac ggcgattgca aaccgcgaaa ctaggaaacc ttcgaatgtg
    12181 cttttcatag agcgaaaatc gaacttctca tggcactctc cacagctcgc taggacgcgg
    12241 atggaaaacc ccttcctcta cgatcttgcc acaacacgta acccgagatc tgcttttacc
    12301 tacacaagct acctgcttgc gaggaacagg ctcgtggagt ttgccaattc tgacaggctg
    12361 aaccccttga ggctcgagtt tgaagactac ctgagctggt gtgcagagca gttcaaagat
    12421 aatgtacgat atggatgcga ggtggttggt gtagcaccag ggaagggtga tggtccggtc
    12481 aagagttgga gtgtcgctgt acgggattcc aacggtcaga cacaggtggt gcaggcaagg
    12541 agcattgtgg caccgtcttc gccgtcggaa aagcaaggtc aaaaatcagc gcagttgacg
    12601 aatgtcgact tcctcgctgg gcagcgcatc atctcggtga acgactacaa gtcgaggagg
    12661 aacgatctac ggggagtcaa cgagccacga ctcaacatcg gcatcgtggg ctcaagtgag
    12721 cagatagtcg agatcctgga cgatgttctg gcatgtccac gactgggcaa catcaccgtg
    12781 gtgacagaaa acgaggcact tgcaccgctg cgaatactgc aaggagagca agagcctccg
    12841 cagccgcgac tgtgctccat ctgggcgaag ccgtcgtgcg agcaaaagtc gaccgtctcg
    12901 ggatcagcag agctcataca gagcatctac ggccgggcgt acgagaagca ggtggccagc
    12961 aaaggcgagt acacgctacg catcgtcatg gggagagaga cggcggctgc atgctccgac
    13021 gccaacgtca tcatcgccga gcagcaagcg cagcagaagg gcgtctccaa cacgggcgtc
    13081 ttccacggca tcgactcgct cgtgctgggg tgccggcaga agggcgacag cctggaagaa
    13141 gtgcagttca agcgtggcgc ggtggccgag acatgtagga tgtggatggt gtcggcgcac
    13201 tctgagggcg ggcggtcatt ggccaaggat attgcagtgc gtgcgggcga ggtggtgaat
    13261 gcgctggcag tggccgacga gggcggcgag cgggatgggc tcatggtcgc ggccaggatg
    13321 tgagcggcga tgcaatccat gacgctagac catacctagg tacctagtag atgctggact
    13381 gggtagctct tgccatgcac tggcatgcat gcatgcagca tgtagatatc atggagggaa
    13441 ggggccactg ggccgggagc gagcgaagcg gaaggcgcga ctgctggcgg caggctagcg
    13501 cggattagct aatcttgaaa tatctgatgg cgctagcgac gcaatcggca gcgcttgtac
    13561 caatctttga ccatctccga catcgccccg agcatctgtt ccagcttctc cactagtcat
    13621 cctcccctcc tcactatcct gcactcaatc tacatgcccc gagcacagcc aatctacgcc
    13681 gacccccagc gggccacggc ctgggcggcc cactgcgcca tggcacctcg tgcctacgcg
    13741 tctgcagccg agagcctcgc gttgactcct ctgaaacttc atccgcagtt tcgagcccaa
    13801 tgcctcccaa gcagccttcg cgctcgtcgc tgaagcgctt taccgccttc ttccagttat
    13861 tgttctatgc aaacccgaca tggctggaca ggctcctcgt tgtcgtagga gccattgctg
    13921 ccacagccgc tggggtgccc ttccctcttg tcggcattgt gtttggccaa ctcattgaca
    13981 acctcaatac cgcaacatgc gatagcggtg ctgctggctc gaccgaagga ctgcaagact
    14041 ccattgattc caaggtcctg ctcttattct atctttctct ggccaccttt gcctgcatat
    14101 acatccactg tgtttgctgg agcatcgctt cgcagcgtct cggtcaacgc atccgggacc
    14161 actacctcaa gagcatactt ggccaggata ttgagttctt tgacagcctc caagcgggcg
    14221 aggtttcatc gaggctcaat ggcgacatcc aggccatcga aaccggaacc tctgagaaag
    14281 tcggcgtttt cctgacctgt gttacatttt gcatcacagc atacgtaatc gccttcatca
    14341 aggatgccaa acttgccgga atgctcattt cgctcatacc tgcattcctc ctcatgactg
    14401 tggtgggagg acatttcacg caaaagtatt ctaccaaggt gtccgattgc ttcggcaagg
    14461 caagcgctat tgcctctgag gctctcaccc acgtcgggct cgtacatgca cttggggcac
    14521 agaatcgcct ggaggaaaaa tatcgatccc acctcaacga ggccaaaaag gaaggaatca
    14581 gtaaagccac agcatctgcc atacaggctg gaactttgta tttcattgct ttcgcagcca
    14641 acgctttggc ttactggcaa ggaagcagaa aaatagccgc gtctgttgaa tcaggcggcg
    14701 accaaggctc ctccgccggc gccatttata cggtcatctt catccttgtt gacggcaagt
    14761 ttcgtcactt ctctctgcat taaacccact aatttttcac aggtgcaatt gtcttaagtc
    14821 aggttgctcc tttgctacca atattcgggg gcgctgtgtc agcctttgaa cgcctccgca
    14881 aagatattga gcaccaaccg aagattgctg ggacctccga caaaggtaca ttgcctcaag
    14941 atattcaagg aagcgtagat tttcacaatg tctcctttac ctatccatca agacctgagc
    15001 atcccgttct caatggagtg tcgttccagt gcgaagctag gaagcttacc gctattgttg
    15061 gcctgtccgg aagtggcaag tcaacaatcg cttcgctgct cactcgattt tacgacccac
    15121 aggacggcac gatcgcgctt gataacttga atcttgaaga gtggaacgta aaggcattgc
    15181 ggggcaatat tagtcttgtg cctcaggagc cgtcacttct tgatcgttca attctggaaa
    15241 atattgcact aggtctcgtc aattccacag agcatactca tctacatgaa acactgcttt
    15301 ctggtgcttt gcaaagagtt gccgaagatg tcagagctgg atcacaactc gctgaatgcg
    15361 tagaagcttc cggctcggaa gtctctgaga tctttaaatt ggtacaagaa gcggcacgcc
    15421 tcgcggatgt catggggttc atcgatcgac tcgaacatgg gcttgcaaca tcagtgggct
    15481 ctagtggaag tctcatcagt ggtggtcaga aacaaaggat tgctctggcg cgagccctcg
    15541 ttcgtaaccc gaagatcctc cttttagacg aagctactgc tgcactagat tcggcgagcg
    15601 agaaaaggat tcaagcatct attgagaagg cttcggaagg tcgaacagtc attgcgatcg
    15661 cccatcgcct ctcaactata cgagcagcaa gtaagattgt cgtgatgaag aaggggaaat
    15721 tctagaacaa ggcacacacg acgagctcct tgaaaggaat ggagcatatg cggacatggt
    15781 tcgcctgcag tccgtcaaac ctactgaggg tgccggaagt tcacagtcaa gtgtgaacga
    15841 agaagatccg gacgcgatca acgcacaaaa agagctagct ctgaatgaaa agagcgcacc
    15901 tgtcaatgcg cctgtcgccg aaacgcccaa ggaagaagat tctgccatca taagccagtc
    15961 tatgttcaga accatgggtc cgctcgtgcg cccttatgca cttttactag ttctggcctt
    16021 ctttgccgcc accattgttg gtggtacata cacgtcaagt ggtgcagttt tcggtaacac
    16081 tcttggggct ttctcaccct gtaactcacc gagctatata cgttccaagg gattgttata
    16141 ttcagggctc tacttcatga tagcttgcgt ggagttcttt gcatactttg gaagctggtt
    16201 cttctttggt ctggttgctg agcgtttgct ctataaagtc cgctctctgt cattgcactc
    16261 cctgctacgg cagccattgc aatggcatga atccaacgat agaagtccta caaagcttct
    16321 tggatacatc accaacgacg gaaatgctct cgctggcctt agtggatcca tcatcggtac
    16381 gctgttctcc gtatgtgtca atttccttgc agctatcatc gctgcgcaca ttgtcgcttg
    16441 gcgcatcgcg attgtctgct tagctatcgt gcctatctta ttgggtgctg gtttcatgca
    16501 actacgcgct cttactcgat atgcggaaaa acacgcggga gccttctcta cctctgttgg
    16561 tgtcacggtg gaagcagtct ccaatattcg cactattgca gcactctctc tggaagacga
    16621 gattctgaac acttatcgcc gatcactaca ggcaccgcga aaggagatgg tcctgcaatg
    16681 cttcaaaacc aatttctggc tagcgattgc gaattccatt ggcagctctt tatatgcatt
    16741 tgcttactgg tggggatcga agaacatcct tgaggggcga tattcgcaag cccagttctt
    16801 cttcatcaat gttgcgatgc tcgtttcagc tcaactatgg ggccaattgt tcacacttgc
    16861 gcctgaaatc gcacgtgcaa gaagcgccgt ctcgagagtc gcgggtctta tcgagcttaa
    16921 gagcgacaac ccacaaacat cttctggccg gacgaccccc gacgaagatt ttatcgccga
    16981 aaagaaggat gtcgaagccc ttgtcgactc atccatacct ttgtcatcag agggtggtgc
    17041 gacagtggag ttttgtggtg ttacttttgc atatcctgct cgtccgaacg ccccagtcct
    17101 cgaatcgtgt tctctccaaa tcaagccagg gaagttttat gccttggttg gcccctctgg
    17161 tgccggaaag agtacaattc ttgcattact ggaacgtttc tacacccccg cctctggacg
    17221 tatattgttg aatggctacg acatagctca acaccacaat acatcgttcc gggatgacat
    17281 tgcatatgta ccacaagaaa acgttttgtt ccaaggtagc atcaagttta atatttcact
    17341 tggggcgaga ccaggtcaca cgccgactga cgaagatata cacgaggctt gcaagcttgc
    17401 taatattcat gatactatca tgagcttgcc tcaaggatac gacactgatt gtggagctaa
    17461 tggctcacaa ttatctggtg gccagcgaca acgactttcg atagcgcgtg ctcttgtacg
    17521 gaagcctagg cttctcttgc tcgatgaaag caccagcgcg cttgacgctg agagtgaaaa
    17581 agcgctcgag cttggtctgg aacgagctgt taagggccac ggtgttaccg tgattgccat
    17641 tgctcatcgc ctgcggacta ttgcaaaggc agatgccatc ttcctcattg aaggaggtaa
    17701 ggtcgtcgat caaggtcggc acgatgagct ggtcgagaga agcgaaagtt atcgcgtcaa
    17761 tgctttacat cagatgctgg catgaagcat tttagacagc attgcattat aagattagcg
    17821 tagcatacga tagatttaat tatgcggcat atattgtcga ttttcttttg cagttctctc
    17881 ttcaggcctc accggcgatc tgtgcgtaaa attgcctttt gaactgaggg acttgcttgc
    17941 ttgtgagtca atcctcacgc ttacatcatt tgcctgatgc tagcctccga agaccctgcg
    18001 gcagaaagag atctatacga ctatacgaat aatccatctg ataaagccac atggcagcat
    18061 gggcgccgag accacctacc aaggcggtaa agttaagatg gccaaacgat gtccgaaatt
    18121 tggccgcatc tgataatttt tatcagatga aaattttcgc cgccctgacc gcccacgaca
    18181 tcatgttgca tacaaccgtt gcgcgcccag tctggtcacc tcatctcgga tcttgcaggc
    18241 ttacttgaac aggcaggtcc accgatgtgt gtgcgtgcag gcttgcataa ccagtggggt
    18301 taaagttatc agatggtgct aacactgtgc tagtgttcac agcggcatta tctgatccgc
    18361 caatagcggg actcggcact tggcgtaacg ccgtggaaat caatcaaaaa ccacttatta
    18421 catgggtccg caatctggtg ggttgatccc tgcattctta cgttcatgaa tgacggaatc
    18481 acatgggcgc tggggtctgc ttcggagaag gtccatcaac ggtgtgagcg gttcgctgtc
    18541 gcgtcgaaca ggaaacagac ccgcttcaga tgatgtgtat ccatgcaagc gatgtttagt
    18601 agctttagtc ttgttgtagt cgggcaaatg aggaatgtca agccgtgact gtacaatgtc
    18661 caattccttt ccgtgaagga cgtgaagttt cggtaggcag cttgacgcca ccctccaaac
    18721 tacagctagc ctgtccaaca tcagggagat caacagttgt accgtgagca gaagaagatg
    18781 catctcaggc aaagtgacga aatagtgcga tacgcaggag aggtgaaagc gggtgcagaa
    18841 cgccaaacag atgggcatgt aaaagatgag acagagctca agccaagcgg acgacagagc
    18901 gacaacgacg cgacccgaat cgaatttccc ataccagggg agcttcaacg cggagaagtg
    18961 tgcaacgcaa tctttgcagg ctggatcctg tttttgcgtc gataccatcg agactccctc
    19021 gatgagttta gttggtccag aaatgagaaa cgcgattttc atacggtgtc tcttggagca
    19081 ctagatctac ttcatcttca aacgatttca gattatatgg cgatagcaca gcaccttcac
    19141 cttgaagccg cactaattga ttcaaccgag tctccgttcc tatccatcag ggacggagcc
    19201 gaagacgagg caagtgagca acgtcacagg ataggattgc gacaactgac atgttacagt
    19261 ggtcattcca agtaaatatt gaatttgggg gttctttcgt gaacatcagc tccgattggc
    19321 aagaccaaaa gaatgcgctt tggcaggcta cttctcaatt acattctctc cagactattt
    19381 tgaaccgtgt attctgggat caacaatttc cactgacaca attactaaat gtgtcttttg
    19441 acgagaccaa agatatatgg agctggacaa ctccattacc ggacactatc gacaaatgca
    19501 tgcacgacat catctcagaa aaagctcggt cacagccgga gaagacggct gtggaagcct
    19561 gggacggcag tctcacgtac caacaagttg acggttgctc aacagatctc gcaaagaatc
    19621 tgcgactcct taacgactcg gacgatcagg ttatccctat actattcgag aaatcgagat
    19681 ggactatcgt cgccgttctc gcagtaatga aagctggtgc ttgcttcgca cttttggatc
    19741 cggcacaacc cgaagggcgt ctacgcacga ttgttcagca gacaagagca aaattgttgg
    19801 tatcttccaa ggcccagatt tcactagcga cacggatagc cgatgatgcg accgtggttc
    19861 cggtttccaa atccaagttt acgaagattt accatccata cgcggaacag cttcctcgaa
    19921 caagcctacc atctgtgtct ccatccaaag taatgtatat ccagtttacg tctgggagca
    19981 cgggtctgcc taaaggctgc atgctatctc atagcaactt cacatctggc gcaataccgc
    20041 gagcctacac tgtcggatac agaaatactt ctcgagtatt ggactttgct agttacgctt
    20101 tcgacgtttc catcgattcc atgctctgta cccttgcttg tggcggaact ctttgcacgc
    20161 cgtccgatga acgacgtatg aacgatctca gcggcgcgat gcgtgacatg cgcgtaaact
    20221 gggcaggcat gacgccctcg gttgtgcgaa ctctggatcc cgacatcttg ccttgtctgg
    20281 ctacccttgc cgtgggaggc gaaggtatct ccgcaagtga tgcagcaagt tggcgacaga
    20341 agactatcgt ggtgaactgc tacggtccct cggaatgtac tgttggagca acctacaaca
    20401 ataccgtagg gacaaagccg tatatcagca tgggaaaggg gacaggttgt tctgtttggg
    20461 ttgtagaccc cgaagatcat aatagactgg tgccgcctgg cgctgttggt gagctgctta
    20521 tcgaagggcc aatcgtggga tacggatatc tgaacaaccc cgagaaaacc caggaggtat
    20581 tcattgagag tccggagttt cttactgcag gcagtgggga gatacctgga cgccgaggac
    20641 gcttatacaa gactggggat ttggtgcgtt atgatccaga aggcaacggc gaggttgtgt
    20701 tcgttggacg tggagaccag caagtcaagc ttcgcggaca acgcatcgag cttgccgaaa
    20761 ttgaatttaa cattcttaag cacatgccaa aggatactcg ggttgcagca gaggtcatca
    20821 agcctggtgg aacaggtgag cccactctca tcgcatttgc tgccgagccc aggcataccg
    20881 atgcacagca attggacggg aacgtatttg caacgttttc aaatgagttt cagaaagctt
    20941 tgcaacacat gaccaagcaa atatcgagag atttaccggt atacatggtc cccagcgcat
    21001 atatcccact ctggaagatg cctctgctgg tcagctggaa aaccgatcgg aaacgactgc
    21061 gtgagattgg agcctccatt acgcggcaag acctgagaaa attcagcgct gctgtatctt
    21121 cgccagctgg agtcaagagc gatatggcgt tacgcttgga gaagctatgg gccaaaattt
    21181 tgggcggaga cgccaatttt aataccaacg ataatttctt tagcatgggt ggcgactcgt
    21241 tgcgagcaat gaagctcgtg gcagcagcac gagaggaagg acttacgttg agcgtaccgg
    21301 atattatgct caatccgacg ctgtctgcga tggcatcgaa gacaaaagct accgttgcag
    21361 acgcgtcgac tgaagtggcc gcattctccc ttttatctaa caattggagc aaagatgatg
    21421 ctcaaattga aactgcaaaa ctgtgcggta cttcatttgg gttcgttgaa gatgtatatc
    21481 cgtgcactcc cctacaagaa ggcctgatgg cactgtctgc caagtttggc gatgcctatg
    21541 tagcacaacg tgtcgttgag ctgccgctgt caacagctga gaggctcatt acagccatcg
    21601 aaacagtgtt acaaagttgt cccgtcctac gaacacgaat cgtgaacatt cctggtcacg
    21661 gtctgttcca ggccgttttg aaagatggtc aactgcgtcg ggaccacgga acaggcctca
    21721 cagaatacct tgatctggat cgtaaagagc ccatggagtt gggttctgcg ctcttccgtt
    21781 atggaattgt tcggaaaccg caggctgata tcgcacatat tgttctcaca tcgcatcatg
    21841 ctgtgtatga cggttggtct atgcctctga ttctggaacg agtcaatacc gcattcaaag
    21901 gcctggaaat ctcgcgcccg ttacccttca aaaacttcat caagtatcta tatcaacaag
    21961 aggctgcaca aggccagaaa tactggcaga accagcttga aggcgccatc ccacaccagt
    22021 tcccagccct gccacacaag ggctacatca cacgggcgga ctctcttctc gagcactacg
    22081 tcaccgtgcc gcaatccgta cagacgaaat tcacggttgc aaccatcatc cgcggagcat
    22141 gggcccttgt atcatcccta tatctgggcc atacagatgt agtgttcggc gagaccctca
    22201 ccgggcgatc ggcgcccgtt gctggcatcg aagagatgga aggcccgatg atcaccaccg
    22261 tgcctattcg cactaagctc gacctcaagc agacggtatc gaagtacctc gaagctgtgc
    22321 acacgcagac ggttcagcag atgcctcatg agcatttcgg actacagaat attcgtcgtg
    22381 tgagtaaaga tgcgagagaa gtatgtgagc tacgtaccgg tcttgtttta catcctaagg
    22441 aagatcctgc tcctgaggga gcgatgaatg tagaagagtc gcctgctaat ggcttccttc
    22501 catcggatga tgctgaggcg gcgagggagg cgcttaagtt caatacatac gcgttgatgc
    22561 ttgtatgtac acttgatgat aacggatttt tggtaatggc cagtttcgac tcggattgca
    22621 ttagctctcc ggtcatggat agggcgctta aagtatttga cagggttgtc tcagcatttt
    22681 tgaacaattc cgaggaacaa cttgcgtctg cggtggcttt ggagccccag gagttggatg
    22741 acgctatgca gttcaggtcg aatgatataa tggacaacga aacactgcag tcacagatcg
    22801 agagtcgcga taagtctaac catacagact gggaagatat catgactccc acagagacta
    22861 ctctccgagc gatactgagc cagattctag gaatcgcaga aacggacatc aatcgaagcg
    22921 acagcttttt cgagttgggc ggcgattcca tcagcgctat gaagcttgtc tcagaggctc
    22981 gtgcccgggg gctaaaactt accgttgcac aagtcttcca gagtcaatct ttatctgagc
    23041 tcgcagctag tgctggaaat gagaaggaag agaagctgat aaatatcctc ggccacgtct
    23101 tgggtttgcc aaaaagcgat attcgctcca gcgacagctt ttttgaacta ggtggcgact
    23161 caatttctgc tatgcgactc gtgtcggaat gccgcgcgca agggctcgaa gtcactgtct
    23221 cgcagatctt ccagtgcagg tcgatttctg aacttgctag tgtgtccgga gactcgtctt
    23281 ctgaggatgc ttatgctgtt cacttcgcgc catttgcgtc actcagcgac agtcaaaagt
    23341 atactttaga gcgcattcaa cccttgttgg agaacccaga gtggaagatt gttgatatgt
    23401 atcctaccag accattacaa agggttgcag tagacgggac cgtcaatctt ccacgctact
    23461 cattgcgata tgaactcatc aagtttgatg ggcccatcga caaagccaga ctttcgaaaa
    23521 gctgtcaaga agtagtatct cgcaacgaag tcttgcgcac tgttttcgtg gatctcgaag
    23581 gccaatccct cggtgtagtc ctggaatctc tcaacatcga tctacaagag atctcgatac
    23641 cagagtctac gaaccgcgat acgttcatcc actcatggat caacacagac accgaagcgc
    23701 ccaaacccta cggttcctct ttcgtctcct tcaccctatt cacttctcct aacgaaccct
    23761 ctacgctcgc cttccgcata tctcacgccc aatacgatga aatgtgcctc cccatcctct
    23821 tctcccaact ctcatctctc tactcaggca tcactgtccc cgactcggcc ccattcaccc
    23881 accacatcaa cctcgtcctc aaacaatccc tcccctccag cataccctac tggcgggacc
    23941 tcctacgttc ttcccacctc tccatcttcc agccagacat ccccctcaca agtcgcgaat
    24001 ccacatccat ctacgccgag ttcgacatct cctctcgacc caaaggcatc accatcggct
    24061 ccctccccac cgccgcatgg gccgtcgtcc tcgcgaggcg cctccaaacc cgcgacgtgc
    24121 tcttcggcga agtagtcacg gggcgcaatc tcggcgtcga aaacgcagac aaggtcgtcg
    24181 gtccgagctg gcagtatgcc ccgttccgcg cgcgcttcgc gcagtcgact acgtatcttt
    24241 cactccttcg ggacgtgcag gagcagcaca tggcgtcatc tgcgcatgag ggtatgggct
    24301 tggaagagat tgtcgagcac tgtacggagt ggggaggtgc agaaggtggg aaaggatggt
    24361 ggttcgatag tgtggtgcat caggcgccga ggtactgggt gcagaagatg agctttggag
    24421 cgacgaacgg gggtgaggag gtgagggcgg agtttgagac ggtgtatccg cataaggaac
    24481 cgttgcggga gtggaagatt caggcttttg ttcaagatga ggggaggagg ttgggaattg
    24541 agattgtgac gtttgaggag tggagagggg ttggagagga ggtgttgagg gagatagggg
    24601 atgtgctgag ggatttgact gagggggaga caagagggtg tttggcgatg attgaagttg
    24661 gaagaggtac gcagtagtag cttgggtttg aatgggaaag atgaactctg ttcgctaggt
    24721 aattatttat acaatattga aagaattgca tgtacaagcc gcacgtgctc agtaggaagc
    24781 agtataaatg tagactctag ccgcactgct tagttggtga gaccggagaa caacccatag
    24841 ataaatccca gggcacactg aaaattccag cccagctact acgtggaacc ctgtgtttcg
    24901 taggattgtc ggtgatttat tctttatggg tatttcaacg tcctcacttc gctacctcct
    24961 ccgtgtcggg attcttccgt gacacccact tgaccaagtc atctacatca tcgtgtgtga
    25021 gcgcagtatc gctttccatt gccgcaggct tgctcatggg ttctgcatgc gacacctcta
    25081 tttttagccc gctgcccgtc tgatcagcga ccttggaatc ccccttgagc cctgctagta
    25141 tggcagagtt atcttgcgac tcgctcaagg actcgccgct cgtatcatcg tgctttgtca
    25201 tccagcgtgt gagttcctcg gaatggatat cttgcgcccc ggttaccgcc ggggagccag
    25261 cgccagtacc agtgttggtg tttgtgtttg tgtcgccctt tttcttacgt acaggaccag
    25321 cattgggacc ttctctatga gacacccagc gcaccagctc gtcaacatcg tcatcgtcca
    25381 tggattcctt gtgttgcggc tggtaagcgt ctccttcgga gtctgatgcc gtagacgcat
    25441 cgctgtaacc gtgatgcaca gctgcgacgg gggtgcgaga cttttctgag gctctgcatg
    25501 tcgtggctct gcaggtcgtg gctcgtctct gcgcgacacc catcgcacga gctcttccac
    25561 gtcagaatgg ttcaggcttt cgtggccgct gtctgtcttg gagacgtgct ttgcatcgcc
    25621 ggcaaccaga ttgcgggctt cgccgtcgct tggtgggtct ctcctgctga cccagcgcac
    25681 gaggtcctca atgtcagaat ggtcgatgtt ctcctcgtcg ctgtggtagg cctcgtcctc
    25741 ttcgtcgtcg ctggcagtcg agacgttgtc ttccgggatc ttggacattg gcggtgggga
    25801 atctctgctc gccatcctct tcaagccggc cttgactctg tgtcccaggc tttcccggga
    25861 cgggctgtga ttttcggggg ttttgggtct gttgagtccc cttcgaaggt cgtgctcggc
    25921 tttccacttg gcctcggcat tctggtgcat ctgagcttcg ttgtgcttct tcatgtcgtc
    25981 ctcaatgcgg ctggagaaca gcatggagcg cagcgagtgg aagcgcgcaa agtgcggctg
    26041 cttccggctg tttgaagctg acgagtggcc ctggggacgc gtgttcccgc gaggcaatgg
    26101 cgacgtgtcg gctttccgga gcttctcctg gtcgtcgtga tggcgtctag atttgcgggc
    26161 tcgactagtg tcgtcagggt cactatcgtc ttcccttgag agactagcgt tgccgtcgtc
    26221 gtcgccgctg cttgatttct cgccgaggtc gaggtcgtcc aggatgcgtg agacttgggg
    26281 actgagcaga cccgtctttg cgaactcgct gccgtcgggg atatttagca cggccgctgg
    26341 ggcggatggt ttgacgggct gggggtcgaa atacgatgac gacatgacga aaggtcgttt
    26401 tcgtcagacg ggtgcaagtg tgagcaggag agtcttctag cacggtggat agagagagcc
    26461 cagcagctgg gggcggagca gacctcttgg gcgctgcttg ggggtccgcg agagctggta
    26521 tgattagctt ggctgccaag gccgagaggt gaaaggcggg gttagcgcac tgatgcacca
    26581 acacgacggc gctgcggagg ccaatggcga gggcacgacg cagctgaatc agcgccctgc
    26641 gtgcgatctg caggaccctt gctgctgagc gggcgcggcg tggcgttgtc taggccgtgg
    26701 gcaatcgaag gaggttccga gatgggtacc taggtacgtg tgctgctaca caaagggtag
    26761 gtcatgcctg ccagccttct cttgcccccg cctctgtatc ggccgcctgt atcgatacgc
    26821 gggcctgact gactgactga ctggtcccat cagtgtcgtg tcagaatgga tgaccgtcat
    26881 ccgagttcga tgccggtgac ggggcatgtc gattacgaaa gcgagcgtgt ggcagagcac
    26941 ctgagcaacc tgcggccatg gaacgtggac acaaccttaa catgggatgc acgcctttat
    27001 agcccatcga cgccccatcg ccgagtatga gtgagaagca gtgtattggt ctactggata
    27061 agcggaagcg ccatacaagc aagcctagga ggagccttga cttccgaccc atccgatagc
    27121 caggtccatc catctcaacg accgagaccc tccaacctaa tcgcgaccta tgtccaacgc
    27181 tccacttctg ccgttagttt accacctcct actccgcgca tcccctctcc cagaacagct
    27241 ggtctgtgtc gtccgtcggg atgaattcgc cctgctcgag cgagtacaca agatacgcac
    27301 agttgccaag gagaggattg aacagatagc tcttacacgt tggctcggcc aagcagcgag
    27361 tggcacacag agcaacgtcc gtggtgtcga gcagattgaa cgaagacgcg tagtagtcga
    27421 cattgttggc gaagccttct acgccgcatg tcaacgtcgg agatggtgct gtcgacgtgc
    27481 cagagggggt agatggattt gtcacagaag cggatggtag agcattgtcg cattttccga
    27541 acccttcctg gcagccggtt ccacagtgga ctgaagtgct tccgctacaa cttggtcaga
    27601 tacgtcaggg ttactttcag gagcgagaac ctaccaccac ccatactcag agcaacaatc
    27661 accaaaacct gaccccaagc aaattgttcc gccgtaacca gctccgcact gtccatcggt
    27721 ggaaatcttt ccagtggaag acggaacagc ggaagaaatc gtagttgagc ttggggcgga
    27781 cgtcaccgtc tccagtgtcg tagacgagac aggagatgac cctgcaccac cgcagctccc
    27841 aaaagccgcg ttgcatcctg cgccacagta cacgtcggta tttccgcacc atccataacc
    27901 actgcaacaa ttgccaaatg gcgagcccga gcaggtgaat ccactagtac caccgcagct
    27961 tccatctgtg gagacttgga ggcccgcaat tgatgaagtt gatgctgcag gggccgaaga
    28021 agatgcagat gaagtcgcaa cgcttgaggt tattatcacc aaagatgatg ttacaggcgc
    28081 aggaagagac gaagtcgtaa cgactaatgt tgaagaaggc gttgctcgag aagtgctcga
    28141 aaaaattgag gtcctgacgg ttgaggtccc ggctgtcgag gatgacgttg ggcctgtagg
    28201 aggactaggc ggagagcagg tgccaaatcc cttttgacac ccggtgccac agtgcgcggc
    28261 cgtagaaccg caatacccgt cttttgagca gcagtgtccg aatatagaat gtttgcaagt
    28321 gaggatattc caggtttgtc ggccgcagcg agcgaaattg ttgatattca gggcattaac
    28381 attaaggacc aaggccgtcg tggccattaa cagtgtagag cgcattatgt aagtatcaag
    28441 accgacggaa cgagtgacga gggttagata gtcggtggtt aacgagcggt accactggag
    28501 gaccgtgaaa cctccaaggg ggaacacaaa agatatatga gcagcagcgt caagatgcat
    28561 tgtacatagc gagattgagg actactgact cgtgatagtg gggacgagca agcgggagag
    28621 gcgctgtggt tttcgttcgc tacgctcaat ggagagtttt ctagacctca aaaggcttag
    28681 ccaaggaccg cttagtcctc aaatagatcg tagcgtcttg tcccaattct ctctccccta
    28741 ttgatttctt gccttttctg tcgccagaat accttgacag gtgccagatg ggcattgcgc
    28801 aatgctgtgt accatggtat gcagtcgtca ctcgctacct acccaacgga gcgaatcagg
    28861 tcttttgaga aaattcaatc aagattgttt gagatcactc gctctgcttt tgcgctttgc
    28921 aaaggcgttc atcgtatact cacatacatt gcgctagtca ctttccccta tgcgaatgcg
    28981 aatgtcttca gccatgtggg acgctggcgt gagaggcgct tctcgataga gctgaacgag
    29041 agcgatactc ccccatacat acagctaacg acgtccctcc aacatcattt atactgcttc
    29101 ccacctcctg aaatcgatcg ggtcagatca ggggtaaatt tgcttgcgta ctgggatcca
    29161 tcaatgatct gcgttttgca cacatgttga ataattcccg gggatgcgag agtgccaatg
    29221 aaaatgcggc acgctcgatg tttcagtacc cgcaagccac agtccaccca gtctccacat
    29281 gggtacaggt cctcctcgga gtgctcttgg cttggactaa gagcttcgcg tggccgtgtc
    29341 caatagtaga gtagagcaat tagcgtgcca tggttctcaa cgtcacttta ctatttttcg
    29401 ctactcatcg atatcttgcg aatgccatag tactcgtgtg cgatcagata aggtgttgga
    29461 ctatccgaag catgtgctgt ccatccatgt caattccgcc attcaaatga ttgtcgtggc
    29521 tgacccgacc agatggtggt ggcagcagcc gaatagtgat tggagcgcaa caaaaacatg
    29581 agataaggat gcattgaaag tcacgcaagg tatgatgtag attcgtatta gattctcctg
    29641 ttgagataaa gccactaacc tgtactatgt caactaggca gccaattagc ttacctatca
    29701 ggatgtaata gatacattga tcgcggtaat tcaaaatcaa taacattttt aggcagtcta
    29761 agccgggttt ccatcgctaa ttataccaaa atcgaactcg aaaagcatcc gaccaccaca
    29821 cagatctaga aactctaggg atccatattg attgagccac gtccgatcaa agcgctcagc
    29881 atacgcgaag ccttgcggaa ttttggatga ttgaacctga agctgtgctg aaacatttgg
    29941 ggtaagaaca catcaaaaaa atgggtttga tgttgttata gaatgaggca ttcgtctaaa
    30001 aagcgagtgg ggtcagggaa ttaggccgag tgtaacggaa agtttggcga agataaaggc
    30061 gatggcaggc gcgaagtttt atctcaaccc ctgcacatag aaagatagat ggcacttgca
    30121 tcgccgatga cttgccttaa gcaggtatca aagcgaccgc gtacctaatc agttgcagcc
    30181 ttgcgaaaca tcccataatg agacagcctg accggtcatt tgattatcgt tttggggacc
    30241 tagaaaggtc atgccgaccc cagcacttgc tataatctgt tcaggcccaa cagaacaatg
    30301 aatctggtca ctgagagccc gaccggcctc cgattagcga caaaataatc tcgcagtgcg
    30361 agatgttgat cgataccctt tgctcgggga ttgatcaggc agttaaaagt atagccagct
    30421 gagttataga tcatggattc cgttactgtt ctacaactgc tgcgtctttt aggctatttc
    30481 atctcagctg ttcaaaccaa accaaaccgt acagcctaat agcatcgcat cgattccaac
    30541 gcttatttcg aagggttccc tgttttattg tattgtgtct ggtgcagggc tgtatgattg
    30601 gtggcaagta tattgacgtg ttggaacaca aaatacctag gtatagctgc gccgcgaaag
    30661 cgtacggtat ctgggcagat tggcgttatc gattccacct cacgcgcagg cacttcggtc
    30721 tgcggtggtc atgcttgcca tgagaaataa ataacggcct tactttgcat ctttagcgag
    30781 tacctatacg aggaggtgct gaaattatcc ttgcacccca cacagtaccc cgattagcgg
    30841 ctacctaacg gggtaagtac gcggatatca atcccagata gaggatcgca tcagggctgg
    30901 cggcggattg cgcatataac atcattgata acagctgtct attaacggtc tcgcccgggg
    30961 gtacatcatg gggcagtgtc ttggtacata catagataaa gtgagttttc gtataaggag
    31021 cagatcttcc gccaaatcat tgccggaaca ctctcttccc tatacactct cagcatggat
    31081 gacacccact cgatcgccga ctctttcacc atagtcgctc gcagggcttc tagattcttc
    31141 ccagattcga aatctccaca tactgagata tccgcagcac agcaagggga cccggatgaa
    31201 atacacatag tcaacaccga gagcgaaaca tctcaaggaa aggaggatgc agcagcgacc
    31261 aagcgttcat cgtgcaaagt gcgccgctgg gtgcgtacga gattgtggcg tcgatccaac
    31321 tgacgaacat cgcgatgaaa gaagaccaga aggtggaagg gaggtcgcgc aactcatacg
    31381 acactagatc aagcaactat gacgcgcctg agccgctgtt tcatctcgac attgtacaca
    31441 tagtcaactg gatatgaata aacacccaga gaaccagatt tagattgtat gttatggact
    31501 gtaacgtggc cacaagcgca agcacacttg accgtaagta gtaaaggata ctttaccaca
    31561 aaattttact gaaggctttc tagcgggaac catcatgcca attcaaagca gctgaaaaga
    31621 agaaatatca cgggttttct ataggacatc acatcgatac tcggcttggt catagcttcg
    31681 agcgacatcc tttcggtctc attgtcttgg cggaaaaggc catcatggta ttacggaata
    31741 aacaacaaga catgacagtc acatggcatt atcatcaaaa atctgatgcg agaaaggacc
    31801 gaggagggac gggcgcagcc caacccgaaa cctactcgct tccgtctgac agtaagcgaa
    31861 ttctagataa taaacttata ttgctcgaaa gtatttcgac ccgtgctcat agcgacaatt
    31921 acgtttgaaa atgtgtacac gttaattatt taatgtgaac tcgccttctg atatccaggt
    31981 aacgagtgaa aactgaggtg catacatatg tggctatgtt caactcagtg gtatcctaga
    32041 cgttaacggt ggcgttgata gagctggcaa caacccacgc acattgtgaa agatactaga
    32101 gctctcggcc atggtatagt aggaatgcag taatatttta ccatggatca agtgaaaagc
    32161 tagtatgctg ataccgcctt ttgagaatcc gagagcatcg aagaagattc gtcaagaaac
    32221 gttcttggga aaagaatttg caagtaccat caagaaagta cccatagtga gacagtgaaa
    32281 aggggaccgg agtcaagctc taattttttc cgtgttcttc actctacgct acttgaacgg
    32341 tgcgtgttta attcaacact aaagaactgt gattttccac aaagcagcac agtttgttgc
    32401 attagatgtt gtacacatcc tcttggcaag aacaagttat gcagtaaagt agcatgcata
    32461 tagatcagag gcgatgtcga tcagatttag actggatggt tgaaagaccg acatatgcct
    32521 gcacctgacg gatacctatg tagttgccta tgggatgcat atgtgcagat atccgactgc
    32581 tgtcgatatc gagtcgagac cgcagcgttc aaccttccct tgatctgtat ttcagcctca
    32641 tggcctgtga aacaacatgc ctagtttgat accgccacta gctcgggggt tgtgaaatgg
    32701 cagagaattg gcacatgccg cctaactgtg ttgagatgga ctaacggtac atatgtatgg
    32761 catcggccgg cgcgcacgtg tcgttaaaaa cgctaagttt gtttgccctg cattactcga
    32821 tggtgtccgt aaaaacgtgg agggaaagaa tatggtaact ttgaccaaac cttggcagtg
    32881 catggcgaaa ctcacggtct gggccagttt ccaagcgccc gggccagctt cggcaccttg
    32941 tcgagctgat cggcaaccga tgagcctcac cgaagcccac aagacggggg cgacttcaca
    33001 atcacgcgca cgctgcacga ctaacttgtg ctgtctagga ggtatcgctc atccacggaa
    33061 tttcggacga acggtttact tccatcttgt cagagtcatg cactggcccc gttcggaagc
    33121 acacgtgcac tgctaggctg agtgcgacga cacatcaaca tgcactccct ggacaagggg
    33181 acgccgatcc caacggagag gacattgaca gtgaagcata cccttgtcac tcacatggtc
    33241 acgtactaac tcgccaaagg tcaccatgtg gacgttgtgc gctgtggcac tggttttctt
    33301 ggcatcccga tttgcagttc gcctgtcaac gaaagggaag attatggcca acgactactt
    33361 ccttttggcc gccattccat tcttactggc tggatttgct cttctccaat catccaacca
    33421 gttgttatat gacactgaga acgccttcga aaacatgcca atttcacagc ctgccgcggc
    33481 gacgcggcgt ctcgtggcag ctgtggaatt gctatggatc actacatact gtgtaaagtt
    33541 ctgctatctc gcccagttca aattctataa gccaccatat gcgtatgtag acccattgct
    33601 cacgaaatac tattggacgg tgattgggct ctgttgtgct gggcttgtct ttacaatcat
    33661 ccaacctatt gttctttgca aaagcccagg tacgtcaata tgcctctcca gccaacgtgg
    33721 ttgatgttta tagagcgatg tcgatacctt gatggctccg ataccagaaa ctgggaagtt
    33781 gctgtcacag ccattgatat catcacggat ctgctcggta agtacatcac cgacgatgtc
    33841 atttcgaatc taagtaaatg gtagtcatct cgatacctgt tctgctcatc tgcatggcta
    33901 acactgttcg ctctcacact atcgtcaact ttgttttcaa aagcttgtct gtcttcaaca
    33961 tggtagtagc cgcagtgcgc ctagcgttcc agtacactgc caaagatcat cgaattcact
    34021 acgtgatggt cacattcttg ttggtcgtgg aaacgaccgt cgcactgatt atggtcagca
    34081 tctccagtta tcgagtcgtg ttcctggaac atttgacggc atggctgcag cgaaaagata
    34141 cagcgcaatc gactcgtttg acggtacgct ttccgacagc ggctggtcga ggcagagctg
    34201 aaggcaagag tgctaaagtg gctgggccag acagttcatc gttagaccta cccatcttat
    34261 caagtacctg aaaagtgtgg ctcaccatgg tcgatgaatc tcttagatgc ttttgcgatt
    34321 catgacttcg ccgggaaatt tctgatcgcc caggctatgt gggttcccga tcgatcggcg
    34381 ggcctgtgca gatcatctcg aactgcaccc aaagccagct aacgcgagct tagccaggat
    34441 gcagtcactc tggtatgcag ctaagtaaag ggacttgttc aggttccggg ccaatggcgc
    34501 cttggtcgtt ctcgcctctc ggcaactaat ggtcaacgag cgatacggta caaaaaactt
    34561 atcggcaact tgcgcaatgt accaacaacc atcattcttc cttctcaaac aggctgctat
    34621 tcttgagcaa agcatccatc tgacaataga aaaatgcact gcccagatgc gccatattgg
    34681 ggaagatgga aaatgaaagt tgagatgatc cgcttgaaat tcggatcggc aatgctatgc
    34741 gcgtcaaagt ttggtaccta taacgtccta tgatgcgcgg tcgggaaaag caacgagggg
    34801 tacaatggcg cttaccattc gaggcctcgc accccttgcg gtccgaaaag ccaaacatga
    34861 acgattggcc tgcgcaacag aaacgccaaa agcattgctc aaaaggggag actgaacaat
    34921 ctaactacag ggcgatgatc taagtgccgt tgtatagcta taccgaacgt ggcaagggat
    34981 cttcgctcgc tttagaggtt ccagctggat catggtgcca cttgggcgca cttgcaaaat
    35041 tctccactcg tgtctaccac gttgacatcc gggacattgt ggagctgagg tcaggccaag
    35101 catgtcaaaa agacgccagt gcccgctcga acaacgtcag cttgcctgct gctcagctcc
    35161 aacaccttaa gctctatcac aatggcagac ttggtggtca cgccccttgg gtgggcatac
    35221 atcggcctcg acatcgcatg gacagttggc ctactctgtg gaatgctctt cctattttac
    35281 catcgcgaac ttccctgtat caaaatacga aggcttccta tccttttcac cggaactatt
    35341 gcactccatc tctatggctt catatgcgtt cttggatata ccattggacc tttggttccg
    35401 tgcattgcac tgttctggat tatgaggtat gtaattcccc ttcaccaaca gcaaaaactc
    35461 atcacctgta gtatctatct tccattcggc attgctttgt tccacgctgc aaatagccaa
    35521 tttctgcacg ttgcaagtcg gcaaaaacag tttgcccgcc tcagtctgct gagcgacaat
    35581 gcgccattga aacaggagga agcagaacag ctatcaagta gccgttggcg tcggatactg
    35641 cgtggagtag aacgtgcaga caggattgac cgtatgatgt tgtacatcgg cctagggcta
    35701 atggtgcagg taagactact caatgtcttg accatctctc gctgacttga ccagtttctt
    35761 ctgaccatat ttgtcttctt tggctctaaa aagttccatc ctacctacgg tctatggaac
    35821 tgggattcca agccccagaa cgttgatctt gtggcattgg aatgcagtaa aggctgggag
    35881 tggtggctgt ctattgtgtg gcagtttttc tgggcttggg tatgcattgc tcataacaac
    35941 atatgatgga catggctaat gctcgatacc agatctatgc accatacatg ttatggaagt
    36001 ctcgcagcgt gaacgatgtt catagctggc gtctgcagac aatttgttgc tgtatagttg
    36061 ggtaagcatc agctgccacg gcgttgtatt gtgcttctgc taactgagca ctcagtctac
    36121 ctgcatcccc tatgtggctc gccggtctct acgctcccgg aatggcatca gtcaatgcca
    36181 gcttcattcc accaatgtgg ttctcggctt ccatatttgc catggaagtt attgtcattg
    36241 gattcccaat cgcagaaatc ttcaagaccc ataagttgag acaagaaacc ttggatgcca
    36301 tcgcagcatg ggaaaaacga caagaaatga tctcaccgga ctccgctttc tcagactatt
    36361 ctactaagca gggatctcga tcgagcagat ctttcaacaa agaggagtct actcacacaa
    36421 agggctcatc tattggttcg caacgatctg acctatacac aatgtctggc ctggagaatg
    36481 ctctacgcac caatcctgtt cctctcctcc aattcgcagc tttgcgagac ttttcagggg
    36541 agaacgttag cttccttacg catatttcgg attggcgatg ctcatggttg catctaacag
    36601 ggtcaacaac ccaacatcgc cgacagcagt tcgtcgccgc cgtgcaaatc tacgcactct
    36661 ttgtatcacc caacttctcc gagtttccta tcaatgtctc tcaccaatgc atgagggctc
    36721 tgcgagacct cttcgaagaa cctgccagct tcgtttgccg caaacgctcg gtctcagcca
    36781 cctactctcc tacaccattc aaagacgtat cacctgattc tgattcgaca gtcgatctca
    36841 ggtctggcgt caagctcgat agtctggggc gcgcaaaact caactcagta gcgcacgtcg
    36901 cgggaccagg gcatgacgac gttcttgccg atttcccgat acccgaagcc ttcagagaaa
    36961 cagttttcga cgcagcggag aaagaaatca agtatttggt attgacaaac acatggccga
    37021 agttcgtaaa cgatgcgtat gcgtcatcgc aggccgatag tgaggagaag atgcaacaca
    37081 agggttggtt tgggaagact attgtccgtg tgaggcaatt acgcgtttaa tgtttaagac
    37141 ttttctttta ttcattcttc tatatttgat atccagtaat tgtagttttg taatgtagta
    37201 aaaattctcc tggtaacgtt ctgaattggt ccatgtatgc ataacaaaga atcatgaagt
    37261 cgtacttggc tcaaatgatg ccccataaat gaacagatct tttcaggagg ttgattcttc
    37321 agtccaactc gcaagtaaac gatcgaacat tttaaaaact acaaaaaaga atgccaacaa
    37381 caggtctctc agatgatctc accaggtggt gtcgcctcct tttgcattaa gtccctatcc
    37441 cagcagtctg cgtatttccc cttgacttgc tcacacaaat aacttgagct attcgatgcc
    37501 gcctattcac gaccagtaaa ctatgtagtt ttctaatcgt ttttatccgg tcagctactc
    37561 tgccgctccc tttcccatat accaaacact aaacacacaa attatgtaga aacacttagt
    37621 ctatgaattt atcggaattc agaatatcgc aggcaataat ataatgagga agtcttcagt
    37681 cgattatcga caacacatgt taagaacgca gagcccttat aactgtcagg actatcatac
    37741 caaatcctag ttagtgttca tttattccga actcaactcc gtgctcggag acgttctaac
    37801 cgaaaagtat tatcttatgt cgtgattgtt tgataactat ttgcaccttc ctatttggta
    37861 atagtgacat gatgcttgac cccgtcttat ccccgccagc tgctcccttc ctccacttca
    37921 acctcacatt tctatatacc atggcgaaat cttgggggca accattgccc gtgcagagtt
    37981 ctgcgtctcg caatgtgtca attcgcaaat cgttagcatc gagccttgtt ctactcggcg
    38041 caatctcgtt cttttcctac gattacgtca atggactcat cgaacaacaa tggccctcca
    38101 attcggcagt cttttcggag caaagatgcc cacaggtaga acctttggtt ccatcaaaga
    38161 acacgaaaga gttggatgac atgcgggatt acctgaattc cgaaacattc tttaacaaat
    38221 cgattgagcg actttctggt gcagtgcaga ttccaacaca gtcgtacgac gatatgggcg
    38281 atgtaggcac tgatccacgc tgggatatct ttcactccct cggtgattac ttggaaaaag
    38341 cttccctgcc gtctacaaga cattggacgt agagaaaatc aacacgcacg gtcttctgtt
    38401 tacgtggaag ggcaccgatg cgaagctcaa gccgactgtg ttcatggcgc atcaggatgt
    38461 tgtaccggtt ccggatgcaa cagtcaacca gtggacgcat ccgccattca gtggatactg
    38521 ggatgggaaa ttcgtctggg gacgtggcgc aagtgattgt aagaatcagc tcctgggcat
    38581 actggaggcc atagaagcac ttgtccatgc cgaattccaa cccacccgta ctgttgttct
    38641 cagctttggc tttgatgaag agatctctgg gcacaggggt gcgggagagc tcgctcaagt
    38701 cttagtgaaa agatatggac atggcggcgc agctgttatc gtggacgaag gtgcagcaaa
    38761 cttgaagagt tggggtgcaa actgggctgt tcccggagtc ggcgagaaag gctacgttga
    38821 tgtggaagta atcgtgcgta tgcccggtgg tcattcatcc ataccaccag cgcataatgg
    38881 tatcggtgtc gctgccgagc tcatttctct tatcgaagcg aatccctatg agcctgtcct
    38941 cagcgatgac aacccctatc tttcgatgct atactgtggt gccgaacacg caccagagtt
    39001 cccttctaag atgaagcact tgcttggaaa gcgtgccaag gccacttgcc agaaacatcc
    39061 gcagaaggat catctagcgc ttgaagccgc taaagctggc ctcgatatca aatatctctt
    39121 cacgacctct caggccgtgg atcttatttc cggaggtgtc aaaacgaacg cactacctga
    39181 acgcacgagt ttcaccatca accaccgcat caatgttggc tcttcagtag agaacaccct
    39241 tttccacgtt gctcagctgt ttacaccagt tgcacgcaaa tacaatctta cattgaacgc
    39301 attcaacaat gcaactgaaa cgccgaactc actcaacttg aggtccagcc cgacgttctt
    39361 agagccagca ccagtaacac ctaccggtcc tggaacgcct ttcagtatcc tttcaggaac
    39421 cacaagggcc ctgtatggcg aggaactact tgttgcacct ggtatcatga caggaaatac
    39481 tgatacccgc tactattggg ggcttagcga gcatattttc agatacagta tgggctggga
    39541 caaggaacag gagggcatgg gtcgcattca cacagtggat gagaagattg gtggaaaggc
    39601 gcacagggat gtcgcgaagt gggtatttga atttgtccga aatatggacg aggcagatct
    39661 gtaagcctga taccccgaaa ggtcttcgtg actgtaacga cgaggtttta tgtcacaatg
    39721 caaataagct agagggggtc caacgcattg gcaagaggtg tgtaagagat ttcatgtcac
    39781 gtattgaatt atgttttgcc cgttcagctc aagggacgct ctttcatgat tatgtttgta
    39841 tgtcgtacgg tcaacatgtc taaacagcct cagcctcgca tgaaatcaga ccagtcgttg
    39901 tctttaacga aatctcccca tgttgtcaac ttttcatctt ccagtagaat ctataacatt
    39961 gtttagctgc ctttatcaag catatcttat ttgtggaact gacctcgctg gcttggatga
    40021 caccttcttg gtgcaacaac ttgccctcgt agtcgcgata agcaaggccc acttcccata
    40081 tggcttttac aatgaattcc gggaatccca atttcttgag ctggcttaga ctctcctggt
    40141 cactaatatg ctcaaaaacg gattcttttc cgacatgggc cccccaaatc tctagctgct
    40201 ctcttatgga caccttattc gctaccacaa gactgactgt cttgccaccc ttcaattcat
    40261 caccgattgt caagatcgac tgtactgcct tacccacatc tctcgcatcg ataagcggca
    40321 tgtgcgtctc ggggttgaag accaatctct gcacccatag ttcttttcca tcttcagtga
    40381 tagttttctt gggtgcaaaa acatcgctga actgttgcca aagctgcatg tacgttccaa
    40441 cccataggat tgttgttttc ttcgataact ctctgtacgt actttgcagc tggtctacaa
    40501 ccgaagcttt accatcaaag tgcacaacat tgttgtactt tccttcgctc acttggcgaa
    40561 tacttggcag tgaagaataa ataagatgct cgagcgtagt ggattccgca aggacatcca
    40621 agacccgctt tgcctgcgct gtttctcttt gggcaccttc atcagcgcaa gaaaagaaat
    40681 cggtcaccag gaagactgca tgggcgtcgt tcaaagcttt aggaagcgag tccaagtcat
    40741 cgagatcagc gtggacgact tcggctccgt atttggccaa cttctgagca gcggcggagg
    40801 aggtgtttct agttagggcg cggactcgat aggggctgga agtgcggttg aggaagtggg
    40861 aaattattgc accgcccttg ggtaatttta gcatcttcga tacgcaagct actcgaggag
    40921 ggacgaacct ggtgacctgt cgccccgaag acggcaagaa tttttttatc ggtcatgatg
    40981 tatcaaagta gaccggggaa gtgttcacga ttttatactt atttgtagtc tttgagcata
    41041 agtggtttct tttataaata cgaagagtcg tttcaatgcg cgcttggaaa cgaagatgcg
    41101 tactggacat gtacctgcgc atgcagatgg cacttatata actgtagcgg tgaatctgta
    41161 ccattttcta aaatattaat tgtactgttt acatggacgt gtatgtaatc aggcagacca
    41221 atcatagcga gcgacaaatg tcagaaatgt gtcagaacgt cagagaaggc cccgtctatt
    41281 ggaggagttt cattaacagt ttgtattcta cacatcaata gggtgagggg gctcaggtac
    41341 tcttacaact agtgcaatag tatggagcga aacgatgcta ttcagagact ggaatccgct
    41401 tatcagcagc tgcccccgca ggttgctcac ttgatactga aacatggttc ttctatgagc
    41461 agcaacagta gtacacgatg gctcgacaat ggacgaatgc agttcttgga gacggcttgt
    41521 gtacttcttg ggcgcttctt gggcgcttct tgggcgcttc ttgggtgctt cttgggtgct
    41581 tcttgggtgc ttcttgggcg cttgggcatt tgttgggtac ttgctgtgta cttttatggg
    41641 catcatctgt gcaacagcat cagtctgtgc cttctgtaac actacaccgg ccatggaagt
    41701 cgggttggtt aatacaaggt gatgtttgaa ggtagcgggc acctttggtc gcaggtgagg
    41761 gacgcgtcat ataatgacgt cacaatggcc gtcgaccttc cccccgggaa cagcgtagct
    41821 acgtaccacg actgtcgcct gcgccctggt ttccggtttc gattgcgcca acagcaagta
    41881 cggtatgtag acgacccttg ttcaatatac gaacgtcaga ctctgctccg acgtgcctgt
    41941 gtggtggtgt ccttatcact gaccgatgac cccggccttc acacccccga gctgagccag
    42001 agcgttcgaa agtccacggc tgcagtgcat cgtcataatc acggcagctg agccaagcga
    42061 tagtgtgacc aggttagact agcatacacg catgcaagcc agcggacaca ccctttagtc
    42121 gcgttgccgg aagccacctt tcgctcaacc ctgccgccta gcgtgcaggc tggtagctgc
    42181 atcatggaac taccggtacc gtgtcttcac acaaaacaat ccagggcgag caggtaccaa
    42241 cgctaatgca gtgagatcat gcacacggcc aggatcgtcg gggaggcttg tcaaggcttg
    42301 gtgaagctta atggtccttt ccttgaattt gtgatcactc accctggtcg ccagacctgt
    42361 ttctgggtct tgtgctccca cattggcttg aaatcactat ccaagtggag ccggggaaac
    42421 ggttgatgag acatcgtggg ggcgcgtgaa tacggggcga gcacctttgt ctcatctttt
    42481 gctttggtta ttcaattcgt tcaagtgctg gcactttata tgagcgtctg accgtttcct
    42541 tctgtcgttc ttttatttgc ttttcctcca tagaacttac acaaagactc aatacaatca
    42601 cgaacaacac aaccaattat ccaccatgtc atctttccaa cgccttgccg tccagcgcag
    42661 tgccgtgtac aagtctaatg gcaccaagtc gtacttgttt gccatgagga agtgtatgtc
    42721 atttaacccc aatcatgtgc tcatatccct agtattcaga ctgactgaga cagatggttt
    42781 ccaccccacc aagccaggtc cctacttcca agcgaagaag ttccttgccc aaggaaaatt
    42841 cggcgccgtg gggggtcgca tgcgttcaca atatgtcctt gcaaaacacg atgctgagag
    42901 ctctgaagcc ggtggtgtct cgaccgagtc aaccggcgct gaaggtgaag tgcccgccga
    42961 agatattcag aatgactccc tgtacctctg tgaggtaggc attgggactc cagaacagaa
    43021 actatacttg gacttcgaca ccggctcaag cgacttgtgg gtgtggtcta ccgagcttcc
    43081 taagaaaatc ctcgaccagg cgaaccggga aattcagcag gtggcttttg acccttccaa
    43141 atcaagcacg ttcaagaagc ttagcggtga aaactggaaa atttcgtacg gagactcttc
    43201 ttcggcgagt ggcgacgttg gcacggacac gatcaatctt ggcggtctga aagtagaggg
    43261 acaggctgtc gagttggcca agcaattgtc acagcaattt gcagagggta acggaagcgg
    43321 cctgctagga ctggctttca gttcgatcaa caccgtgtcc cctactccgc agaagacacc
    43381 cgttgacaac atcatctcgc agaagggcgc ggatcagcaa gtcttcactg cctaccttgg
    43441 tagctggaga gacgcagacg aggcagacaa aggcgaggta tatctttaat tcgtatggtc
    43501 attgacttca acttacacat acactagagc ttttacacat ttggctacat cgaccaggat
    43561 gtccttaagg cttccgacgc tacagagtcc accattaact ataccaacgt agacagtagc
    43621 caaggcttct ggcagatcga ctccacatcc gccacaataa acggaaagaa gctcagccgt
    43681 acatccaaca cgtcaatcat ggataccggc acgaccctgt gcttggtgga cgatgccctc
    43741 gttgacgaag tgtaagtttc cataccactc acccagtata tgaatattaa cgtaagcctt
    43801 tacccagcta cgccgccatc cctggctcca aatacgacaa gaccaaccaa ggctacgtct
    43861 ttccttccga tacatccgtc gacaagcttc ccgaggttac gctcgcaatc ggcgacaagc
    43921 aggtcatctt ccaaaaggag gatctgggct ttgcggatgc aggcaaaggc atggtatatg
    43981 gcagcattca gtccagaggt aatatggata tggacatcta tggagacgct gtgttgaaag
    44041 ccatgtacgc catattcgac atgaacaacg gcagcccaag atttggctgg gtacagagga
    44101 aggagaagaa ccagaacacc gatgttccac cgcagtaagc ggatgaggtc ggtgtacgcg
    44161 tcactctata catatgatgc aaacggtgca ggaagactgt cagatttgca atatattgtc
    44221 tatacagctc cccgaacaag tattcttaag actgaaaatc attattctct tcgtgttcta
    44281 aagttttgga aaatgtgcat cctacatgac agatgatgat taagcccgtg tggacgccca
    44341 agaaacagca aacaaagatt attggagcaa gcgacctatg aacactgctg aagaaagatc
    44401 atgagtacaa gtatgcgttt gatctgaccc attaatctga atcactacga gagaattaca
    44461 aatagcccgt gggggaatct gcaggccttc aaccccatac acgtggaggt caacatgtaa
    44521 tctcattctg tatcaaaaac gccaagtcta tcatatagta ttatcttcta tgttttattt
    44581 ctattgtact tctcatggtg gaggctctca caatgtcaag tggcattttg atatcttgat
    44641 gatcaggttg aatatgaact gtattcaaca ataaataatt caactgcacc cctcgcttga
    44701 tgcacaccta catgatttaa acgttcacat actgcaatga agactcgaca ggacattgag
    44761 ccccttccca gccct
//
