# Supplementary material for: A draft genome of the ascomycotal fungal species Pseudopithomyces maydicus (family Didymosphaeriaceae)
Source: bioRxiv preprint, doi:10.1101/2022.11.26.518055, version 1 (2022-11-29)
Supplement: Supplementary Results [file 518055_file09.zip › antiSMASH_download/contig_3.region001.gbk]

LOCUS       contig_3               44776 bp    DNA     linear   UNK 01-JAN-1980
DEFINITION  contig_3.
ACCESSION   contig_3
VERSION     contig_3
KEYWORDS    .
SOURCE      
  ORGANISM  
            .
COMMENT     ##antiSMASH-Data-START##
            Version      :: 6.0.1
            Run date     :: 2022-03-15 04:58:58
            NOTE: This is a single cluster extracted from a larger record!
            Orig. start  :: 486326
            Orig. end    :: 531102
            ##antiSMASH-Data-END##
FEATURES             Location/Qualifiers
     protocluster    1..44776
                     /aStool="rule-based-clusters"
                     /contig_edge="False"
                     /core_location="join{[506326:506712](+),
                     [506871:507120](+), [507183:507281](+), [507370:507700](+),
                     [507878:508380](+), [508604:508717](+), [508753:510845](+),
                     [510900:511030](+), [511087:511102](+)}"
                     /cutoff="20000"
                     /detection_rule="cds(PKS_AT and (PKS_KS or ene_KS or mod_KS
                     or hyb_KS or itr_KS or tra_KS))"
                     /neighbourhood="20000"
                     /product="T1PKS"
                     /protocluster_number="1"
                     /tool="antismash"
     proto_core      join(20001..20386,20546..20794,20858..20955,21045..21374,
                     21553..22054,22279..22391,22428..24519,24575..24704,
                     24762..24776)
                     /aStool="rule-based-clusters"
                     /tool="antismash"
                     /cutoff="20000"
                     /detection_rule="cds(PKS_AT and (PKS_KS or ene_KS or mod_KS
                     or hyb_KS or itr_KS or tra_KS))"
                     /neighbourhood="20000"
                     /product="T1PKS"
                     /protocluster_number="1"
     cand_cluster    1..44776
                     /SMILES=""
                     /candidate_cluster_number="1"
                     /contig_edge="False"
                     /detection_rules="cds(PKS_AT and (PKS_KS or ene_KS or
                     mod_KS or hyb_KS or itr_KS or tra_KS))"
                     /kind="single"
                     /product="T1PKS"
                     /protoclusters="1"
                     /tool="antismash"
     region          1..44776
                     /candidate_cluster_numbers="1"
                     /contig_edge="False"
                     /product="T1PKS"
                     /region_number="1"
                     /rules="cds(PKS_AT and (PKS_KS or ene_KS or mod_KS or
                     hyb_KS or itr_KS or tra_KS))"
                     /tool="antismash"
     CDS             join(345..359,421..530,583..666,749..785)
                     /Name="input.path1.gene130"
                     /gene="input.path1.gene130"
                     /source="GlimmerHMM"
                     /transl_table=1
                     /translation="MPAFNVTLKSGASPEELENAKKKVQDQGGKIINEFTLIKGFTAEF
                     PEDNVSALETNEHITVEADSEVKTQQSSAFLMFKIS"
     CDS             join(1624..1645,2154..2456,3029..3552,3692..3721)
                     /Name="input.path1.gene131"
                     /gene="input.path1.gene131"
                     /source="GlimmerHMM"
                     /transl_table=1
                     /translation="MTLISDIALGGAKVVEDISSYINLPSREVTEYIERNHMEMCRFAE
                     QNDPEYKKLTRALLRVVEATRNQKQPCDSVYLSEDHKVKLLESLYFDQIDARQMSIKAA
                     HAKTCHEGHEHDIRSYLSSQLKIGKTKRAESIRSKVQEKASGVFMWVALVVSILNKEYD
                     RGSVHALQRKLQELPKDLHTLFHEILTRDNHDIPELVLCLQWVLFAAKPLSPLELYFAI
                     LSGTSPEDITPYDPEELCLEDIHRFLLDRSKGLTEITKSKQARVQFIHESVRDFLLKED
                     GFKNGHYSNMQ"
     CDS             join(7972..8091,8146..8281,8609..8680,8728..8737,
                     8903..9097,9197..9617,9638..9736)
                     /Name="input.path1.gene132"
                     /gene="input.path1.gene132"
                     /source="GlimmerHMM"
                     /transl_table=1
                     /translation="MVSRALVLALLCLLMLEGVRGFDLGGRSRELGIADIPPCGLNCLL
                     THVRETECGLDDVQCQCGNDALAKAVSACMLAHCTMEDTLVTFNGFGEHLWNLSAQQLL
                     ENLRYFYIAPVNAFWDRNVKGRCMDVNALAFANSGSSIAQDAILFVFPLFCIRKLKMEP
                     VRKLAVALMFAIGSLVTLDPTWDYVPVTIWTEIELACGFACVSLPSVRALMNKIFPGSI
                     FASMNRSRHTTDTATPKNAPPKPMQKKLSMSTRKRKESIRMRLSGMVHREAMEAPVQWP
                     AGWSPRPWSGPRPASTKGHQRLGSEHEVELSHCNTSHNTHISHLPDATTATRSGGGISS
                     GSEIPLSSSI"
     PFAM_domain     join(8068..8091,8146..8281,8609..8619)
                     /aSDomain="CFEM"
                     /aSTool="clusterhmmer"
                     /database="32.0"
                     /db_xref="PF05730.11"
                     /description="CFEM domain"
                     /detection="hmmscan"
                     /domain_id="clusterhmmer_input.path1.gene132_0001"
                     /evalue="1.70E-13"
                     /label="input.path1.gene132"
                     /locus_tag="input.path1.gene132"
                     /protein_end="89"
                     /protein_start="32"
                     /score="50.4"
                     /tool="antismash"
                     /translation="IADIPPCGLNCLLTHVRETECGLDDVQCQCGNDALAKAVSACMLA
                     HCTMEDTLVTFN"
     CDS             complement(join(10046..10338,10375..10378))
                     /Name="input.path1.gene133"
                     /gene="input.path1.gene133"
                     /source="GlimmerHMM"
                     /transl_table=1
                     /translation="MCLTIFPSPADEQAVLVQPKVLDQEWGLCWNGHVVATMSVHEKWK
                     HMRREDVLNVAPGMDILLAVGMCYVRIEREQREAGAAGVANAGVANAVVVGAI"
     CDS             complement(join(11241..11249,11302..11307,11760..12266,
                     12321..12431))
                     /Name="input.path1.gene134"
                     /gene="input.path1.gene134"
                     /phase="0"
                     /source="GlimmerHMM"
                     /transl_table=1
                     /translation="MRLDPNGDAATFPKRAALPHIAGTPEGAAWFWGGSDELGRLNLLT
                     PLRIRKATHDNVHTGEVISLNLPLDVPRPPFFDRKPIKHEIHSTAPNTFDDSYALNTQA
                     SSQWDGFRHYADPKTGYFYNGVLSHEILGDEDEELEATRKLGIDAWAKHGIVGRGVLLD
                     IFRWANATGKSYDPFSRHEITVEDLQACAKHQGVSFQTGDVLLLMDF"
     PFAM_domain     complement(join(11305..11307,11760..12128))
                     /aSDomain="Cyclase"
                     /aSTool="clusterhmmer"
                     /database="32.0"
                     /db_xref="PF04199.13"
                     /db_xref="GO:0004061"
                     /db_xref="GO:0019441"
                     /description="Putative cyclase"
                     /detection="hmmscan"
                     /domain_id="clusterhmmer_input.path1.gene134_0002"
                     /evalue="2.60E-09"
                     /gene_ontologies="GO:0004061: arylformamidase activity"
                     /gene_ontologies="GO:0019441: tryptophan catabolic process
                     to kynurenine"
                     /label="input.path1.gene134"
                     /locus_tag="input.path1.gene134"
                     /protein_end="207"
                     /protein_start="83"
                     /score="37.4"
                     /tool="antismash"
                     /translation="HEIHSTAPNTFDDSYALNTQASSQWDGFRHYADPKTGYFYNGVLS
                     HEILGDEDEELEATRKLGIDAWAKHGIVGRGVLLDIFRWANATGKSYDPFSRHEITVED
                     LQACAKHQGVSFQTGDVLLL"
     CDS             complement(join(12681..12732,12909..13238,13301..13553,
                     13614..13911,13968..14150))
                     /Name="input.path1.gene135"
                     /gene="input.path1.gene135"
                     /source="GlimmerHMM"
                     /transl_table=1
                     /translation="MVLGSLSDWFGPSIPNRLADDGPKARESAMDSLGSLQNMKEKTGA
                     DEVEVDSELARPPYLHAILAGGIGGTTGDMLMHSLDTVKTRQQGDPHMPPKYTSMGNTY
                     YTIWRQEGISRGLYGGVQPAFVGSFLGTCAFFGTYEWSKRLMIDYGVAPSISYFTAGLV
                     ADLAAAPVYVPSEVLKTRLQLQGRHNNPYFNSGYNYRSTLDAARTIARSEGFGALFYGY
                     KATLWRDLPFSALQFAFYEEERHECRRNGRSHNHTTGCGKDEDTDAATEHIFRGSAASK
                     SHTITCFGFKTLHIRNIEQVLKSVEPSDIDVRSFYHPQSTRRRDARYLLRHTRSPDHIP
                     DRRNLGLFPRRRAKSGVYGTRSYDQQPRIDI"
     PFAM_domain     complement(join(13309..13553,13614..13632))
                     /aSDomain="Mito_carr"
                     /aSTool="clusterhmmer"
                     /database="32.0"
                     /db_xref="PF00153.27"
                     /description="Mitochondrial carrier protein"
                     /detection="hmmscan"
                     /domain_id="clusterhmmer_input.path1.gene135_0004"
                     /evalue="2.10E-16"
                     /label="input.path1.gene135"
                     /locus_tag="input.path1.gene135"
                     /protein_end="242"
                     /protein_start="154"
                     /score="59.6"
                     /tool="antismash"
                     /translation="ISYFTAGLVADLAAAPVYVPSEVLKTRLQLQGRHNNPYFNSGYNY
                     RSTLDAARTIARSEGFGALFYGYKATLWRDLPFSALQFAFYEE"
     PFAM_domain     complement(join(13651..13911,13968..13979))
                     /aSDomain="Mito_carr"
                     /aSTool="clusterhmmer"
                     /database="32.0"
                     /db_xref="PF00153.27"
                     /description="Mitochondrial carrier protein"
                     /detection="hmmscan"
                     /domain_id="clusterhmmer_input.path1.gene135_0003"
                     /evalue="6.40E-18"
                     /label="input.path1.gene135"
                     /locus_tag="input.path1.gene135"
                     /protein_end="148"
                     /protein_start="57"
                     /score="64.5"
                     /tool="antismash"
                     /translation="PYLHAILAGGIGGTTGDMLMHSLDTVKTRQQGDPHMPPKYTSMGN
                     TYYTIWRQEGISRGLYGGVQPAFVGSFLGTCAFFGTYEWSKRLMID"
     CDS             join(14738..14811,14871..15074,15126..15948,16267..16293)
                     /Name="input.path1.gene136"
                     /gene="input.path1.gene136"
                     /source="GlimmerHMM"
                     /transl_table=1
                     /translation="MSHSWLQRKRKGELIELAQRANIPDADTLLKDDLVTALERTLEAN
                     ETTFAKQRVFSEYYGRSSPIKRERSSPELFTATSTRTRRQTLNKISDSPPELASTPDKP
                     ALVSRALARTPREVASVARRVSERVQEATPKVPTPKVAAPKVATPHIPAPRVAEVDIPA
                     SPAQLAEIADESFQAVKERATELWDKTHIDEWKEWLRETASSVSAIQTLILITEATALQ
                     WNTLSDTHYLTNTPVAAGRSFEVRIPNLTKLAGSGWWGPATLWSVTNWALPLLFSYFFN
                     LTLRTNTKHKSSRNQYTIDPFTFNIAKAILAYSAYYVYTTADASLAGQPNTILAQTPGW
                     GPFSEESVVTVRDNILGGYYGIQIGSVLQLVARFG"
     CDS             join(20001..20386,20546..20794,20858..20955,21045..21374,
                     21553..22054,22279..22391,22428..24519,24575..24704,
                     24762..24776)
                     /NRPS_PKS="Domain: PKS_KS(Modular-KS) (8-354). E-value:
                     5.3e-41. Score: 132.6. Matches aSDomain:
                     nrpspksdomains_input.path1.gene137_PKS_KS.1"
                     /NRPS_PKS="Domain: PKS_AT (446-665). E-value: 1.2e-26.
                     Score: 85.6. Matches aSDomain:
                     nrpspksdomains_input.path1.gene137_PKS_AT.1"
                     /NRPS_PKS="Domain: PKS_DH (745-919). E-value: 1.2e-24.
                     Score: 79.3. Matches aSDomain:
                     nrpspksdomains_input.path1.gene137_PKS_DH.1"
                     /NRPS_PKS="type: Type I Modular PKS"
                     /Name="input.path1.gene137"
                     /gene="input.path1.gene137"
                     /gene_functions="biosynthetic (rule-based-clusters) T1PKS:
                     PKS_AT"
                     /gene_functions="biosynthetic (rule-based-clusters) T1PKS:
                     mod_KS"
                     /gene_functions="biosynthetic (rule-based-clusters) T1PKS:
                     itr_KS"
                     /gene_functions="biosynthetic-additional (smcogs)
                     SMCOG1022:Beta-ketoacyl synthase (Score: 85.3; E-value:
                     7.1e-26)"
                     /gene_kind="biosynthetic"
                     /sec_met_domain="PKS_AT (E-value: 8.9e-26, bitscore: 85.6,
                     seeds: 1682, tool: rule-based-clusters)"
                     /sec_met_domain="mod_KS (E-value: 5.4e-51, bitscore: 168.3,
                     seeds: 217, tool: rule-based-clusters)"
                     /sec_met_domain="itr_KS (E-value: 1.2e-42, bitscore: 140.9,
                     seeds: 96, tool: rule-based-clusters)"
                     /source="GlimmerHMM"
                     /transl_table=1
                     /translation="MASKPPPPIAIIGTGFRLPGGLSNPSKLWEALLNPPDLVKEVPPD
                     RFRWEGVYRQDGRHNGIKTKSAYWLDENIRQFDPQFFGISPLEAESMDPQQRLLLECVY
                     EAMESAGLTLEGLRGSDTGVFVGQIMVAVHLAVESLRRGESRTAFACGVNLTTAPTVFK
                     AGSRMGMFSPDGRSKMFDESADGYGRGEGIGVVCLKTLDRALEDGDVVDAKAQAQLICK
                     TYEDAGLDLSESSSRPQYFEAHGTGTRVGDPAEAEAVETAFFPSASPPSGDEHLYIGSI
                     KTLLGHTEGTAGIAGILRASLSLQHGIIPPNLHFKRAYSPVLALGKHLKVPTEPQPWPS
                     LPDHTPRRASVNSFVSAKALLKTLKGHLTYLQQKSDSIDLRDLAWTLQHKRSQFEYRHS
                     IAAGTHTELIKCLEQDIETFGATSTTDVSMKPNFVRGTKNAEPHVLAIFTGQGAQYAEM
                     AKQIIDASPYARSIIDDLDKALQTIPLKDRPQWKIREELLRDATQSRVNETILCQPLTT
                     AIQILLPKYAGRIKVAAVNSPADVTLSGDADAIEEATTTLTDPYHSRHMLACSKSYKKS
                     LERFDAVPASIQNETRWLSSVSPGVQVTSLSAEYWAKNMCRPVMFKDAVTAAINKTGMP
                     DLILEIGPRPVLETVVRRTVAALSESKLIYKGLLNRNTSATESLSGTLGLIWSHFGREA
                     VDFAALERKLSGGQVPSLLKDLPTYQWEHDKEYWSHNRYMRKKLQSTTPPCELLGSEVH
                     LSGNHEMKWRHFLNPKQSPWIMDHKIQGLVVLPAAAYVTMLVAAVQRTAKDRDIIAIEI
                     TEIHLKAPIVFADEYSKVEVVLTINNLSQDSHRLSGSFVIDFCADQANGDLATATQGHF
                     LAQLGKDADRTYPQLIDQPMELREVRPETFYDHAMSKGLGYQGSFRNITSAKRKMDFAT
                     GEIQLTPSELVIHPAVLDGLLQGANISANFPGDSALPDMVIPSLIRRLTVYPVRCQELM
                     DIGGSVSFQAISTGERQSSGFLHHPEVGVAIQLDGLVLKPYRLTTAEDDVKMYSRITWE
                     RVGSFADEIQSAEGNTGGPDSPKDSVFSTDEESEEHSVQPSTTDQGRKETLMMIGSYGT
                     LALELEKVLSRHFQEIVRFPSLQDVDESTHIPNVVLSIVEVDEPLFLNMSASKWAVIQR
                     IFSEASDVLWVTSGSKSPRNLDRVYANMTIGLIRSIRHELRHLRSLVLDMDEMKYLTAK
                     YLAETLLHWQTTKDLVVEGSKDVEILYEGGITTERFSEKWTAVKKLYEFIGQTRGSIHW
                     KKFLAPWTFIRQTVIIAFSI"
     PFAM_domain     20022..20384
                     /aSDomain="ketoacyl-synt"
                     /aSTool="clusterhmmer"
                     /database="32.0"
                     /db_xref="PF00109.26"
                     /description="Beta-ketoacyl synthase, N-terminal domain"
                     /detection="hmmscan"
                     /domain_id="clusterhmmer_input.path1.gene137_0005"
                     /evalue="7.40E-31"
                     /label="input.path1.gene137"
                     /locus_tag="input.path1.gene137"
                     /protein_end="128"
                     /protein_start="7"
                     /score="107.6"
                     /tool="antismash"
                     /translation="PIAIIGTGFRLPGGLSNPSKLWEALLNPPDLVKEVPPDRFRWEGV
                     YRQDGRHNGIKTKSAYWLDENIRQFDPQFFGISPLEAESMDPQQRLLLECVYEAMESAG
                     LTLEGLRGSDTGVFVGQ"
     aSDomain        join(20025..20386,20546..20794,20858..20955,21045..21373)
                     /ASF="found active site cysteine: False, scaffold matched
                     GSSS: False"
                     /ASF="found active site histidines: True"
                     /aSDomain="PKS_KS"
                     /aSTool="nrps_pks_domains"
                     /database="nrpspksdomains.hmm"
                     /detection="hmmscan"
                     /domain_id="nrpspksdomains_input.path1.gene137_PKS_KS.1"
                     /evalue="5.30E-41"
                     /label="input.path1.gene137_PKS_KS.1"
                     /locus_tag="input.path1.gene137"
                     /protein_end="354"
                     /protein_start="8"
                     /score="132.6"
                     /tool="antismash"
                     /translation="IAIIGTGFRLPGGLSNPSKLWEALLNPPDLVKEVPPDRFRWEGVY
                     RQDGRHNGIKTKSAYWLDENIRQFDPQFFGISPLEAESMDPQQRLLLECVYEAMESAGL
                     TLEGLRGSDTGVFVGQIMVAVHLAVESLRRGESRTAFACGVNLTTAPTVFKAGSRMGMF
                     SPDGRSKMFDESADGYGRGEGIGVVCLKTLDRALEDGDVVDAKAQAQLICKTYEDAGLD
                     LSESSSRPQYFEAHGTGTRVGDPAEAEAVETAFFPSASPPSGDEHLYIGSIKTLLGHTE
                     GTAGIAGILRASLSLQHGIIPPNLHFKRAYSPVLALGKHLKVPTEPQPWPSLPDHTPRR
                     ASVNSF"
     aSModule        20025..23506
                     /domains="nrpspksdomains_input.path1.gene137_PKS_KS.1"
                     /domains="nrpspksdomains_input.path1.gene137_PKS_AT.1"
                     /domains="nrpspksdomains_input.path1.gene137_PKS_DH.1"
                     /incomplete
                     /locus_tags="input.path1.gene137"
                     /tool="antismash"
                     /type="pks"
     CDS_motif       20196..20225
                     /aSTool="nrps_pks_domains"
                     /database="abmotifs"
                     /detection="hmmscan"
                     /domain_id="nrpspksmotif_input.path1.gene137_0001"
                     /evalue="3.50E+01"
                     /label="PKSI-AT-mM_m8"
                     /locus_tag="input.path1.gene137"
                     /protein_end="75"
                     /protein_start="65"
                     /score="-1.4"
                     /tool="antismash"
                     /translation="SAYWLDENIR"
     PFAM_domain     20550..20771
                     /aSDomain="ketoacyl-synt"
                     /aSTool="clusterhmmer"
                     /database="32.0"
                     /db_xref="PF00109.26"
                     /description="Beta-ketoacyl synthase, N-terminal domain"
                     /detection="hmmscan"
                     /domain_id="clusterhmmer_input.path1.gene137_0006"
                     /evalue="1.30E-20"
                     /label="input.path1.gene137"
                     /locus_tag="input.path1.gene137"
                     /protein_end="204"
                     /protein_start="130"
                     /score="74.0"
                     /tool="antismash"
                     /translation="VAVHLAVESLRRGESRTAFACGVNLTTAPTVFKAGSRMGMFSPDG
                     RSKMFDESADGYGRGEGIGVVCLKTLDRA"
     CDS_motif       20697..20735
                     /aSTool="nrps_pks_domains"
                     /database="abmotifs"
                     /detection="hmmscan"
                     /domain_id="nrpspksmotif_input.path1.gene137_0002"
                     /evalue="2.60E-04"
                     /label="PKSI-KS_m4"
                     /locus_tag="input.path1.gene137"
                     /protein_end="192"
                     /protein_start="179"
                     /score="14.0"
                     /tool="antismash"
                     /translation="FDESADGYGRGEG"
     PFAM_domain     join(20793..20794,20858..20955,21045..21256)
                     /aSDomain="Ketoacyl-synt_C"
                     /aSTool="clusterhmmer"
                     /database="32.0"
                     /db_xref="PF02801.22"
                     /description="Beta-ketoacyl synthase, C-terminal domain"
                     /detection="hmmscan"
                     /domain_id="clusterhmmer_input.path1.gene137_0007"
                     /evalue="2.30E-24"
                     /label="input.path1.gene137"
                     /locus_tag="input.path1.gene137"
                     /protein_end="315"
                     /protein_start="211"
                     /score="85.7"
                     /tool="antismash"
                     /translation="DAKAQAQLICKTYEDAGLDLSESSSRPQYFEAHGTGTRVGDPAEA
                     EAVETAFFPSASPPSGDEHLYIGSIKTLLGHTEGTAGIAGILRASLSLQHGIIPPNLHF
                     "
     CDS_motif       join(20940..20955,21045..21076)
                     /aSTool="nrps_pks_domains"
                     /database="abmotifs"
                     /detection="hmmscan"
                     /domain_id="nrpspksmotif_input.path1.gene137_0003"
                     /evalue="2.60E-04"
                     /label="PKSI-KS_m5"
                     /locus_tag="input.path1.gene137"
                     /protein_end="255"
                     /protein_start="239"
                     /score="13.1"
                     /tool="antismash"
                     /translation="YFEAHGTGTRVGDPAE"
     aSDomain        join(21828..22054,22279..22391,22428..22744)
                     /aSDomain="PKS_AT"
                     /aSTool="nrps_pks_domains"
                     /database="nrpspksdomains.hmm"
                     /detection="hmmscan"
                     /domain_id="nrpspksdomains_input.path1.gene137_PKS_AT.1"
                     /evalue="1.20E-26"
                     /label="input.path1.gene137_PKS_AT.1"
                     /locus_tag="input.path1.gene137"
                     /protein_end="665"
                     /protein_start="446"
                     /score="85.6"
                     /specificity="consensus: mxmal"
                     /specificity="PKS signature: (unknown)"
                     /specificity="Minowa: mxmal"
                     /tool="antismash"
                     /translation="IFTGQGAQYAEMAKQIIDASPYARSIIDDLDKALQTIPLKDRPQW
                     KIREELLRDATQSRVNETILCQPLTTAIQILLPKYAGRIKVAAVNSPADVTLSGDADAI
                     EEATTTLTDPYHSRHMLACSKSYKKSLERFDAVPASIQNETRWLSSVSPGVQVTSLSAE
                     YWAKNMCRPVMFKDAVTAAINKTGMPDLILEIGPRPVLETVVRRTVAALSESKLIY"
     CDS_motif       21831..21872
                     /aSTool="nrps_pks_domains"
                     /database="abmotifs"
                     /detection="hmmscan"
                     /domain_id="nrpspksmotif_input.path1.gene137_0004"
                     /evalue="6.70E-05"
                     /label="PKSI-AT-M_m1"
                     /locus_tag="input.path1.gene137"
                     /protein_end="461"
                     /protein_start="447"
                     /score="15.6"
                     /tool="antismash"
                     /translation="FTGQGAQYAEMAKQ"
     CDS_motif       22565..22612
                     /aSTool="nrps_pks_domains"
                     /database="abmotifs"
                     /detection="hmmscan"
                     /domain_id="nrpspksmotif_input.path1.gene137_0005"
                     /evalue="2.20E-03"
                     /label="PKSI-AT-mM_m8"
                     /locus_tag="input.path1.gene137"
                     /protein_end="621"
                     /protein_start="605"
                     /score="10.7"
                     /tool="antismash"
                     /translation="LSAEYWAKNMCRPVMF"
     aSDomain        22985..23506
                     /ASF="catalytic triad H,G,P inconclusive"
                     /aSDomain="PKS_DH"
                     /aSTool="nrps_pks_domains"
                     /database="nrpspksdomains.hmm"
                     /detection="hmmscan"
                     /domain_id="nrpspksdomains_input.path1.gene137_PKS_DH.1"
                     /evalue="1.20E-24"
                     /label="input.path1.gene137_PKS_DH.1"
                     /locus_tag="input.path1.gene137"
                     /protein_end="919"
                     /protein_start="745"
                     /score="79.3"
                     /tool="antismash"
                     /translation="ELLGSEVHLSGNHEMKWRHFLNPKQSPWIMDHKIQGLVVLPAAAY
                     VTMLVAAVQRTAKDRDIIAIEITEIHLKAPIVFADEYSKVEVVLTINNLSQDSHRLSGS
                     FVIDFCADQANGDLATATQGHFLAQLGKDADRTYPQLIDQPMELREVRPETFYDHAMSK
                     GLGYQGSFRNI"
     PFAM_domain     22985..23704
                     /aSDomain="PS-DH"
                     /aSTool="clusterhmmer"
                     /database="32.0"
                     /db_xref="PF14765.6"
                     /description="Polyketide synthase dehydratase"
                     /detection="hmmscan"
                     /domain_id="clusterhmmer_input.path1.gene137_0008"
                     /evalue="1.30E-38"
                     /label="input.path1.gene137"
                     /locus_tag="input.path1.gene137"
                     /protein_end="985"
                     /protein_start="745"
                     /score="132.9"
                     /tool="antismash"
                     /translation="ELLGSEVHLSGNHEMKWRHFLNPKQSPWIMDHKIQGLVVLPAAAY
                     VTMLVAAVQRTAKDRDIIAIEITEIHLKAPIVFADEYSKVEVVLTINNLSQDSHRLSGS
                     FVIDFCADQANGDLATATQGHFLAQLGKDADRTYPQLIDQPMELREVRPETFYDHAMSK
                     GLGYQGSFRNITSAKRKMDFATGEIQLTPSELVIHPAVLDGLLQGANISANFPGDSALP
                     DMVIPSLIRRLTVYPVRC"
     CDS_motif       23066..23143
                     /aSTool="nrps_pks_domains"
                     /database="abmotifs"
                     /detection="hmmscan"
                     /domain_id="nrpspksmotif_input.path1.gene137_0006"
                     /evalue="8.90E-11"
                     /label="PKSI-DH_m2"
                     /locus_tag="input.path1.gene137"
                     /protein_end="798"
                     /protein_start="772"
                     /score="34.2"
                     /tool="antismash"
                     /translation="WIMDHKIQGLVVLPAAAYVTMLVAAV"
     CDS             complement(join(26192..26264,26322..26432,27065..27407,
                     27461..27910,27968..28017,28153..28190))
                     /Name="input.path1.gene138"
                     /gene="input.path1.gene138"
                     /source="GlimmerHMM"
                     /transl_table=1
                     /translation="MCPDNETLANMLREGDEAAWEESNHSDPEDRLSAQSPGRRSESPL
                     FEPMVERVDTTEELMSEAASEPESPPATPSRPDNILTRVRTTKIQINQTLKIIGSKPMH
                     PRARNVIDDPENQAIKRMRQDEQMGWEAIAEHLNKERLERGEPQTYTAAAVYSRFVRNA
                     PRIAAAQGEVGFTPRDYMYLRNPASHPAAQIPGALNNPSGYQFGAGGGRKRVRDEEHAE
                     QDLVDNIRPKAAATLSEQYDMIEQPDMTQALMESVEDMQNRLWNHVSSIMETKTGKLFD
                     PKVLESRYHTIQCRTDYLEKFIFNFLLGPRRLNGEKNLFSKRLFGGLSRSVWQPVHKPS
                     FDILQPDDHLRINA"
     CDS             join(33836..33906,34086..34108,34247..34830)
                     /Name="input.path1.gene139"
                     /gene="input.path1.gene139"
                     /source="GlimmerHMM"
                     /transl_table=1
                     /translation="MTAQEASKLPLEQDLHRMRREATNAMQQKLPPFFEHPSFLSTCRS
                     KDPTAVYYFNEKYVGKATQQEIVQSWFSKNMFQFGDSRAIYHLLHLPWPQWGLRPVDYI
                     RRVELSVYDPYDEHDPIGETRPINCSTVLEEFMNVASLHGMSIEITSRMSPREQEEHRC
                     KVFETPGFKMMMRRIHEASKKGHQCCMVHLKTHAGIRFTVPDAQNADWDDWYEAVKRNL
                     QKA"
     CDS             join(35579..35652,35706..35745)
                     /Name="input.path1.gene140"
                     /gene="input.path1.gene140"
                     /source="GlimmerHMM"
                     /transl_table=1
                     /translation="MERVPQQRPKNPILIPKSALACKQKNVSGAQQQSSSA"
     CDS             complement(join(37311..37331,37381..37431,37905..38047,
                     38282..38336,38715..39087,39134..39249))
                     /Name="input.path1.gene141"
                     /gene="input.path1.gene141"
                     /source="GlimmerHMM"
                     /transl_table=1
                     /translation="MNSAYIPLALIVFISFVLGQLSEEFDNPPVVYRPKFRYWLPDASI
                     ASELVAEDVRSVLHAGAGGLELVPFYLRGRGEESFRRDGTEPIPHLPDWSRYGFGTPSF
                     VKLLKDILTAARDNGVTIDYALGANQGQGVPSQVTTPGLAVELQMGWATVAPGEVFDAK
                     YILSNDRVADLFRATGKYEDDSFYQLDFRNVLNEGYQEYLKHFQEWTHSIGNQYSAQPA
                     YNLPLPAPRGLLLQGMNQIDFAIGVTHMTI"
     CDS             join(41000..41194,41253..41265,41353..41380,41434..41641)
                     /Name="input.path1.gene142"
                     /gene="input.path1.gene142"
                     /source="GlimmerHMM"
                     /transl_table=1
                     /translation="MMESLVEQGHGSAIPIEGNVPEVLRLRKLAETKRTSAHDFYSTAI
                     DDLHNHFIKTRQCPPENDRLAIAFVLLTECRLAWWIAEWPLRIVLAAQKLLVATPELLA
                     YLDWPLEVVKKAPENVDVDHHNTYRETPDRSIWINTKIQPSHI"
     CDS             join(42256..42436,42498..42933,42946..42976,43005..43032,
                     43074..43219)
                     /Name="input.path1.gene143"
                     /gene="input.path1.gene143"
                     /source="GlimmerHMM"
                     /transl_table=1
                     /translation="MAREHTDINDPTRFVLYRYTPSLPAAIIFVVLFALSTFYHIFQIG
                     KKRTWYFIPLVVGGICYIGRAQSHFDQWKLGPFIMQSLLLLVAPALFAASIYIILGRII
                     LLTDGEKHSLIRQKWLTKIFVAGDVLSFLVQSGGGGIQASGSESGMKTGEKLIIIGLFI
                     QLAFFGFFVIVAALFHMRLQKYGPASTTVSLSALPWKRHLIALGLILVRSVFRDICSDM
                     RFSLFNYIHPSEVTELYHERITGEKAAHSRDTSDIELQPKNGREVQGGPWS"
     PFAM_domain     join(42421..42436,42498..42933,42946..42976)
                     /aSDomain="RTA1"
                     /aSTool="clusterhmmer"
                     /database="32.0"
                     /db_xref="PF04479.13"
                     /db_xref="GO:0016021"
                     /description="RTA1 like protein"
                     /detection="hmmscan"
                     /domain_id="clusterhmmer_input.path1.gene143_0009"
                     /evalue="7.40E-49"
                     /gene_ontologies="GO:0016021: integral component of
                     membrane"
                     /label="input.path1.gene143"
                     /locus_tag="input.path1.gene143"
                     /protein_end="216"
                     /protein_start="55"
                     /score="166.2"
                     /tool="antismash"
                     /translation="VVGGICYIGRAQSHFDQWKLGPFIMQSLLLLVAPALFAASIYIIL
                     GRIILLTDGEKHSLIRQKWLTKIFVAGDVLSFLVQSGGGGIQASGSESGMKTGEKLIII
                     GLFIQLAFFGFFVIVAALFHMRLQKYGPASTTVSLSALPWKRHLIALGLILVRSVFR"
ORIGIN
        1 aacgagagaa atgcgcagag gcgaatgctg ggcgaggcgg ttgtcgcgtt tccaaaattt
       61 cgtgctagcg gcagcgccaa gatttgccgg caggggtccg ctatcgataa gagcggcgcg
      121 aagtgggctg gcggggcgga gggtgaaggg ggacgcgtga tgcgtatgac gatgacgtgc
      181 gcgcgctgaa ccaaggccga aagagaccgt gggctcggct tgtgctgtgt tgagggagca
      241 cctatataaa cactccagtc tccccgcttg actcgtgcta ctccttatct actgacactc
      301 tgacaactct ccacacttcc ccaacactac tacttctaac cagcatgcct gccttcaacg
      361 taagtatcga acgaacactt catccatcct atagccttca gcatctcatc atatcaacag
      421 gtcaccctca agtccggcgc ctcgcccgag gagctcgaga acgcaaagaa gaaggtccag
      481 gaccagggcg gcaagatcat caacgagttc acccttatca agggcttcac gtacgtctag
      541 cttggtattc actgtctgcc ttcttggtct aacacattac agtgccgagt tccccgagga
      601 caacgtcagc gctctcgaga ccaacgagca catcaccgtg gaggctgatt ccgaggtcaa
      661 gacccagtga cggacatgac cgatggtgct acaaatagac ggatacctta tgtctcatga
      721 tgaatgaaca agcatgtaat tgcattaggc agtcatcggc tttcttgatg ttcaagatta
      781 gctgattcat ggcaatttat gattttcaat gatgctttcc tttccttata tacttctccg
      841 tgcaatttcg tgttgaaaaa tcatcgtcgt ccttggtcat gtaaatgtcg gtagttcctg
      901 ttctgattcc agtacctctg acgcaccttc ctcacccact cccttcgcga agcgaccctt
      961 cccaatgctc atgccgccag tctttcaatc atcgtcttca gaacctaacc agatgattct
     1021 gacaccagcc aataccgcca cgcataagtt gctaggatgt cctccactct cattcgctca
     1081 acaagagagt cgtcacagat accaatcaaa tacagtccaa ccaggctgca agctgcagac
     1141 tgcggcaggc gaccaagagc tcagccacca ccaggggttg caacttcaat ttcagccgga
     1201 cgccaggcta tacccacacc aacacaactc tacatcgcga cacactcgcg caattcatca
     1261 agagccgcgt tgttctgcga tttctggccc caagggcatg tcgttacaat atgagcaggt
     1321 gcgaccctgg ccggcgaata cctgcaacgg gtctgtcaac cattgtggat cctgaacagc
     1381 ctcgtgttga catcgttttc gtccatggat tcaccgggca tccagaaaga acctggtcat
     1441 gttccaaacc cgacaggagt gatgcggatc ctatgacaga gcctccctcg aagcgacaaa
     1501 aacttggcca gtcgctgcaa accatcacgg ggaagaaaga agacaaagcg gcatccatga
     1561 tattttggcc tcgcgaccta ttgccgcata ctgttcctga tgcgcgcatc ttttcatacg
     1621 gctatgacac tcatatcaga cataggtagg tttcattgcc tagatcggga gtgcgagatc
     1681 atcttgtaaa tctttgctaa agcaggaact ttagacttga cagcccggca cttcaaacta
     1741 cagtgtacga cattgcatgg aatttcctag tagctctgga aggtgaacgg cgagcagaac
     1801 ccctgaggcc tatcattttc attgttcaca gtctaggtgg cattgtcgtg aaggagatgc
     1861 tgagaagatc gagcggctgt acgggggcca gatacacctc caccaaacct tctcctcgac
     1921 aaaagggatt atcttttttg gtacaccgca tggcggtgct gacccacgtg ggctcattca
     1981 ccatattgct gagaaactca tccgggccat tggcgtcact ttcaacaaac aagtcgtcaa
     2041 cactttgctg ccctcgagcg agcgactaaa agagttacgt gacgagttcg gaccactcgt
     2101 tgaagggcaa caatgggtaa tacactcctt tcaagaacaa catggtgttg cagccctggg
     2161 gggtgccaag gttgtcgaag atatatcatc atatatcaat cttccctctc gtgaggtcac
     2221 ggagtacatc gaacgcaacc acatggaaat gtgccgcttt gcggagcaaa atgacccaga
     2281 gtacaagaaa cttactcgag ctctattgag agttgtagaa gcaacacgca atcaaaagca
     2341 gccttgcgac tctgtatacc tcagcgaaga tcacaaagta aagctcttag aatctttgta
     2401 tttcgatcag attgacgctc gacaaatgag tataaaggca gctcatgcca agacctgtaa
     2461 atggctgcta caaacgcctg agtaccaaag ctggctcaat atggcagaat ctaccgaaca
     2521 ccatgggctt ctctggatca aagggaaacc tggagctggc aaatccactt tgatgaagtt
     2581 tgtgacagca catgcacgaa gaacaatgaa agatacaatt attctttcct ttttcttcaa
     2641 tgcgcgggga gaaaagttgg agaaatctac cgttggcaca tatcgatcgt tgttgtcaca
     2701 actgttaaat cagaagtccg gccttgaaat acgtctcgac tcaatctgga tcccggcaca
     2761 agtcccccgt ctccgacgta tcactggagc ttggaagcac tcacttattt tctaaagcag
     2821 gtagtacaag gcctgaacca ttcatcgata gtatgcttta tcgatgcctt ggatgaatgc
     2881 gaggaagccc aagtccgtga gatgatatcc tttttcgaag atcttgaaag agtctgtgta
     2941 tcatcaggta ccaatttccg gttatgtttt gcaagtaggc attatccaca catcaatgtt
     3001 gaaagcggga tagaattggt tttggaaggc catgaaggcc atgagcatga catccgcagc
     3061 tatcttagca gtcagcttaa aatcggaaag acgaaacgcg ctgaaagtat ccgcagcaag
     3121 gttcaagaaa aggcatcggg agttttcatg tgggttgcac ttgttgttag tattctgaac
     3181 aaggaatacg accgcggtag tgtgcacgca ctccaacgaa agttgcagga gctgccaaag
     3241 gatctacata ccctcttcca cgaaattcta acacgcgata accatgatat tccggagctg
     3301 gttctatgtc tacagtgggt tctatttgca gccaaaccat taagtccatt ggagctatat
     3361 tttgccatat tatctggtac atcgcctgag gatatcaccc cttacgaccc ggaagagcta
     3421 tgtttggaag acatacacag attccttctc gatcgatcaa aaggattgac cgaaatcacc
     3481 aagtctaagc aagccagggt tcagttcatc catgagtcgg tgcgagattt tctactgaaa
     3541 gaggacggct tcgtcagtat atgctcggac ctccaacaca atggcgctgc aaaaagtcat
     3601 gaacaactca aagtttgttg tctcaaatcc atgaatattg tatgggaatc agaacatcta
     3661 tcgggatatc gaatgaatat ggaatcaaca gaaaaatggc cattactcga acatgcagta
     3721 aaaaacctta tacactatgc cgatatagcc cacggcggtg ggatcgatca gaaggaattt
     3781 ctccgcgcct ttccgatggc tgtttggtca aagtatacaa acgttttcga gaaacacgac
     3841 atccgaaaat accataacat ccgtatggct gatctcctct acatcctagc ggaacggaat
     3901 gctgcaaacc tttgcagctg tatggatgtt atatctaacc atatgaagac aacgaaccat
     3961 cgttaccgtt tccctctttt tgccgctctg gcaaatgaca gtcgggaagt tacggggatg
     4021 tttttgaaag aaatttcctt gaacacagac aaaccagcac tacaggaatt gtaccatgaa
     4081 tggctacgag agtctccaaa agtgtccagt ggtatcaaaa gaggattcgt ctattcaaac
     4141 aaaagagacg tggccacaca tctaatggac gctcgagaag cgcatacctt ggcgatcttg
     4201 atcgaagccg ggtactttac catcaaacac gaaaacacgt ctgcctctgt ttctaatcgt
     4261 tcaaccgatg gtttcgtatg caacaggact gtgtttgtcg acctactgga tatagcggta
     4321 gatgagaact catcggcatt gaagaaatgg atactacaca agctaaatga gatgagcatg
     4381 aacagagact caaactccac aattccgatt tacagagcac aaacactcca aaaggctgcg
     4441 gcaaaaaatg accgggatac agttgatgag attttcaatt ccagtctgtt cacgcaacta
     4501 atcgctgatg accttcaacg tttggacgtt ttggaatttc ttgatgctgc ttttcacgta
     4561 gaaaatgggt cggctgtaat gcggtttttc aatcgggaag caacgtcaat tcattgtcct
     4621 gatttaattg acatgtgcga gaggaataga ttttataacg tcctcgaaca cacgctcaaa
     4681 cttgaaaccc ttcctattgg tttaaagttg tcaacattgg aaagagccat tgaaaatggt
     4741 caggttaaat tgtttgatat cgtatttgct ctactgaccc cacgggagtg ctctgagata
     4801 ttcagtggta aatgtgacga ggtgttgttc tccgttagta gacgaccgtg tgcgaaaatc
     4861 attcagaact tatttggaat ggaatatacc gctggaagaa agatcgaagg gagattttta
     4921 aagttggtga aacacaacgt agcacaggat tctcgagtgg ttactaccac aatctatgac
     4981 gagacggtaa agctactaca atggacactt gcgcaacacc acttcgattg gaattatcaa
     5041 gataacgaag gggatacaat tttccatttc ctcgccagtg ccaatcgtta tagcctgctg
     5101 agatgtattg acaattcttg gagtcagttc aatgatgtgg cagatgctat cctcaaccaa
     5161 aagaacatcg aaccagattt gagaaacaag agaggcgaga cgccgctggt aaacgcacta
     5221 cagcgtcaag actatcgctt cgctgaaaaa ttactcaata tcaatctagt agacccagaa
     5281 tcgaaagatg ttaatggtcg ttcaccattg tcatgggtaa gtgtttcccg agagcctgta
     5341 gcggtttttc tcgccctgct aatcaaaaca ttttgaatac cgtcaggtag ccgatgtgag
     5401 ccttcacgat gaatttgtct cgggtagtgc gatcatttct atcatcgaat cactactggg
     5461 gactggtaga gtcgacatca attcgcgtga caagtatggg agaacccctc tatggtatac
     5521 aacgagtgtc aaaatacgcc aatgtctgcg agatcatgga gcaaccttgt aatacgatga
     5581 ggtaagagat attgaataga atgatatctt tatcgagtct acgagaggtt caggaagtgt
     5641 tttcctatcc taacgggtag atacaaagcc ggtcaatatg cgcagtattt gggatttcct
     5701 taacggattc atctctctac gctaagctat caatgagaca agtgacttat tcatcacaga
     5761 gtttcgctac gtgctatgct tctgcaacct gacggcttcg ttttgttcaa ttcgctagtg
     5821 gaatgttggt gtagctatga tatagacatt tcaatcatga cgatgtcagg tttgcgcttc
     5881 cacccatata tttgacagat tggttgttca tcttccgctg tcgaactagc gcttcatata
     5941 ttttcatatc ttttcttttc ggcccagaag aggtctagag aacgacgcta aacaccaatt
     6001 gcactctctt cgcaatgcta gatatctcaa agcagccacc ggattggcaa ggattggaaa
     6061 gaatccagga cccttcggct acacgttgcg tttcattcgc cactcagctg ttgtcaccat
     6121 gaacaatcca gatccaatca tgacgtacag gaaatcgcaa aagtccttcg actggatcct
     6181 ttcagccgag caaattcgca agtcctccaa tcccccggga atatcgcaca cgcatgccca
     6241 tcctcataaa caatctttcc ctcgccacca aaccatttcg aaacccgccc tcctccgatc
     6301 cctaaatacg aaattcccta ctagaaagag ccaacattct agacccaacc tctagcacag
     6361 cacccaccgt agcgcccgac cgacacgctc cgcccttgtc tcagcgcagc gaatctagat
     6421 cccggtgtca cgcgatgcgg ctgaactctt tccatcctgc ggacgcaata attgcaagag
     6481 atggcgatgg gacgtttgaa attatggctg aggatttttg cacgtgtaag gttctgtcag
     6541 ggcgctgatc gcgcggtgat atcagttcgt caacgggctt atagtgggga gggtgcgagg
     6601 gcaaggttcg gttgggggct gcattactcg ttggggggtt cgtgggcttt attgggatgg
     6661 gtgcgtgttg ggtggtcgtt gcttgctgcg gcgttaaggg cgcatggggg tgatagaggg
     6721 tggttgtatg tatgcactat ggcgcgatat ggatgtttgt atggttgatg gagatttttc
     6781 atcccctgtt caatgcgtta gacgatctgt aggttgcagc atggcatttt cctcagggtc
     6841 cgctcccgtg ctgtaagaga atacgaaacg gctactgctg ggaggccctg accagaactt
     6901 ggctcctgtt cgtcacttca gctacgggag atttgcgtta gctagcgggt gtggagtgga
     6961 aatcactggc cccaaggacc cacttgatcg ccctgtcgtg gcaacgcatc tcgatcactt
     7021 gattttgtgt cagcaggttt gtggtagact acccatttac ttcaataaca aacgtatctt
     7081 gggtgtggct tgagcctcac tgacgatcag ccgcaagggg ttcacaagtt tctgccaagt
     7141 ctgaccgatt gctggggtca ctatgacctg attaggaaaa gcacgacgac tatgaagaga
     7201 ctcaggatct gggaacagtc ggggttaagc gatacagaca ttaatcacac tattgaatgc
     7261 aaccagatta catcggaaac ttcgtggctg gtttcgataa gcgtcgcgtc cacttgcctc
     7321 ggtgaaatga atggattgca cagcatcgca tcgctgcaac cctccacgac cacggagaat
     7381 ttatctatcg catcgagagc agccctcacg ctacgacaat tcgcaccagt cggcttgcaa
     7441 cggtatcttt cccaattgca aacccgcgga atagtctccg cccgattcgg ttgtccgtca
     7501 aaccttctgg ccctagcgcc ctcgtggcaa acacttgatg cgatccattg cagcaccatc
     7561 ccaatgtcgt gcagccgcta ggccgccgca gagcgaacat cacaacaacc ctcgctctga
     7621 attggggaac tctacgagaa ctttgcccac agcccgagtc atgtgtccac gtgctctagc
     7681 tcctccgggc ggcggcacaa ccagcttcgc gtgcgaaggc catgagtcga ccagctgtcg
     7741 aatcaataaa cactgttgat ggcgtaggtg aaatttacca cagcgatgac acgtgcgaca
     7801 gtccgtcaca ttttggcgcc tccttgtggc atgcatgcat gtttccctgg tgagcaagtg
     7861 cagcaaatac aagaacaggg tctgctgtcc gtgtctgctt ggctgaggtt ccgtttggct
     7921 gaggttccgt ttggctgagg ttccgtttgg ctcaggttct gtttcgtcac catggtttcc
     7981 cgtgcgctgg tcctcgcact gctatgcctt ttgatgcttg agggcgtccg ggggttcgac
     8041 ctgggcgggc gatcgcgtga gcttggaatc gcggatatcc ctccttgtgg tgtgagtata
     8101 catactttgg ggagattgaa gaaataatgg ctgatatcgt ggtagcttaa ttgtcttctt
     8161 actcacgtac gtgaaaccga atgcgggctc gacgatgttc agtgccagtg tggaaacgat
     8221 gctctggcca aggcagtgtc ggcgtgcatg cttgcacact gtaccatgga agacactctg
     8281 ggtatgcaac cctgttcaag gttgaaaaga aaaattgctg atagagatga ctggcagggt
     8341 tctccagggt acaggaagac atgtgtaacc tctcgaatga ctccaaatca catgaagtgt
     8401 ttctatatac ctgcatctgc tacccgatag ccgttttctt tgttatcttg aggcttttca
     8461 gtaaattcat gacgaacaga gttcggaagg atgactggat catcgttacg tctgttatat
     8521 tggctggtat gccgattggg ttgatagtca agagtacgct gccgtcgtat ttttttcgaa
     8581 tttcgaacta cgctgactcc ttctctagtg acatttaacg ggttcggtga gcatctttgg
     8641 aacctgagcg cacaacaatt actggaaaat cttcgttact gtaagtcatc gtgctcatgt
     8701 ctcgggatat actactgacg tttccagttt acattgcgtg ggcaacttac tgcatcgtca
     8761 tgtgcatgct caaatgctct ctggttctct tttacctgga catcttccca actcggcggg
     8821 ttcgagtgtg ggggtacttg gtcctgggac tgatcatagt gaacacattg gtcatcttct
     8881 tcctcacaat tttcgcctgc agcccagtga acgctttctg ggataggaac gtcaaaggtc
     8941 gctgcatgga cgtcaacgct ttggcattcg ccaactctgg ctcttcaatc gctcaagatg
     9001 ctatcttgtt tgtatttcct ttgttttgta ttcgaaagct caagatggag cccgtccgca
     9061 aacttgcagt tgcattgatg tttgcaattg gttctttgtg agttcaaaag cgattcggat
     9121 ttatccgggg atcgactaac cgacgtagtg gatgcgttgc atctatcatc cgccttcatt
     9181 cccttttttc tttcagggtc accctcgatc ctacatggga ctacgtcccc gttacaattt
     9241 ggacagaaat cgaactcgcc tgcggcttcg cctgcgtctc ccttccatcc gtccgcgcct
     9301 tgatgaacaa gatcttcccc ggaagcattt tcgcctccat gaaccgctcc cgccatacta
     9361 ccgatacagc aacaccaaag aacgcccctc caaagcccat gcaaaagaaa ttatccatgt
     9421 caacccgcaa gagaaaagaa tcaatccgca tgcgcctttc aggaatggtg caccgcgaag
     9481 ccatggaagc tccagtccag tggcccgctg gatggagtcc ccgcccctgg tccggcccca
     9541 ggccagcctc aacgaaaggc caccaaagac tgggcagcga acacgaagtg gagctttcgc
     9601 attgcaacac ctcgcacgtg agcttaaccc acataagaac acgcacatct cccatctgcc
     9661 agacgccacc accgctacac gatctggagg cgggatttct agcgggtccg agattcccct
     9721 ctcaagctcg atatagcagc aggagcagcg ccagctctct gacggccctg ccctatatcg
     9781 gatgtttgcc ggatgcgaat tactccagct cggatataca ggatgttgcc tcggagcggt
     9841 cgacatggta taaaggcagc ataaagagca aggccgcgag taaaaaagga aacgcttcaa
     9901 caaataatca gataaaaaag cttaatttgt aaataattca attctacatc ctgggcttga
     9961 tcccggcatt caaccagcta atccagcaac ccaacgccat actttcaaac atcttctaca
    10021 tatttatact gaagaaagta accatctaaa ttgctccaac aaccaccgca ttggctacgc
    10081 cagcattcgc gactcccgcc gcccccgcct ccctctgctc cctctcaata cgcacatagc
    10141 acatcccgac cgcgagcagg atatccatcc ccggcgccac attcagcacg tcctccctgc
    10201 gcatgtgctt ccacttctcg tgcaccgaca tggtagccac cacgtgcccg ttccagcaca
    10261 agccccactc ctgatcgagc acctttggct gaacgaggac ggcctgctcg tcggcggggg
    10321 aggggaagat ggtcaggcct gtgcacaaat accatttagc acgcataaat acacacatgc
    10381 atggaacttc caactaccag agtcccagat caggtcaggt caggtcaggc atcaacacat
    10441 accatactcg gccccctcca ccccctatgc accttcaccc tccacgcctc cctcccctcg
    10501 ggcgtcttcc cgaaatactc ctccttcccg ctccacctat gcacgtgccg gacgacgcgc
    10561 agcacctcat cccccgaggt cggcgtgcgg aataccattt cgtggcgctg ctcctcgcgg
    10621 gccgtgaggt agggcgagcc ctggttggtg atggtgaggg cgcttttggt ggtccaggag
    10681 gagctggtgt ctttgaagtg gaggaggagg gggtgtgggt cgtggagttt ggggagtgga
    10741 gagagaggcc tggtgggggg agggcggcga ggggaggggg tggtggtgcg ggagacatga
    10801 tgttactttc tattccagtg gtttggatgg gggctgggtt tgaggtggtg attgaggagt
    10861 tagtggtggg aaggattgag aaacgattgt gagagggttg gaagatggag atgcggtgcg
    10921 gatgtcatgg tcggtgggac gccgtcttct tatatccaga tttcaaactg tgcgttgtac
    10981 aatggttcag attaggaacg gtatattcgt gatagtgaag ctgagaaagt aagaacttcg
    11041 agtacgaata gagtaatttg aatggccaag actggatgct tgagtaagtg tgcggctgaa
    11101 tggtacatgg gggtttccga atggaggtta gtggtagagg tggatacttg aggctgtggt
    11161 ttagagcatg tgttcaggat cggaacactg ccacgacgga gtggtgccgt tattttattt
    11221 tacctcggaa gtctgcacag ttaaaaatcc tacatcacat atgcaaagaa gagcagtata
    11281 tcaatgcggt aagaaacata ccattagcta tacatactga gtaaccacgg ccgcccctac
    11341 tcacaacccc ctcgtttact ctgaccaccc catcaaaaca ccgccaaagc attcggagga
    11401 ctcccaactc cacccggtat attccccggt gaactagtca gcaaaaacgt ccacctcttc
    11461 tccgccacac acttctcgct cagcccttcc agatcccaaa gctcgccaat gggcatcccc
    11521 cacaacggaa gcatactcgc gtgtaagctc tcccccgcgc tctccggcgg ccacacctcg
    11581 aaattcgcat tatcggacgc cgcagcagca aagtaattat cgtgcaggaa atctttcatc
    11641 gacgacgaag ctgcaagccc ggcgtaatga tcctcagaga caccgttaga tctctccgag
    11701 cgatcgatct gcgaccctgc ggatagagag aggtagcgat gcagccagcc ggtacgcacg
    11761 aggaggacgt cgcctgtttg gaacgaaacg ccttggtgct ttgcgcaagc ttggaggtct
    11821 tcgacggtga tttcgtgcct ggagaaaggg tcgtaggatt taccggtcgc gtttgcccag
    11881 cggaatatat ctagcaggac accccgaccg acgatgccgt gtttcgccca ggcatctatg
    11941 cctagttttc tcgtggcttc cagctcttcg tcttcatcgc ctagtatctc gtgggagagt
    12001 acgccgttgt agaagtatcc cgtcttgggg tctgcatagt gacggaatcc gtcccattgg
    12061 cttgaggcct gcgtgttcaa ggcgtaagag tcgtcgaagg tgttgggggc tgtggaatgg
    12121 atctcgtgtt tgatgggttt ccggtcgaag aatggagggc gagggacgtc caagggaagg
    12181 ttgagggaga tgacttcgcc agtgtggacg ttatcatggg tagctttgcg gatacggagt
    12241 ggtgtgagga ggttgagcct tcctagctaa tgagtggatt agtcattgga tcatgtagag
    12301 tgaggaaagt gcgaatgtac ctcgtcgctt cctccccaga accaagccgc tccttcaggt
    12361 gttccagcta tgtgtgggag agcggcacgc ttgggaaagg ttgcagcgtc gccgttggga
    12421 tctagtcgca tggtgatggt tgagtggatg cattacggag cttgatagcg aggagatatg
    12481 ttcaagtatg tggtcgcgtg aggatctggt gtttctgatg cagggtcgcg cggattccgt
    12541 cattgctccg taacggtggc caccactaac cccgcgcccc attgttttgt cgtgccgttc
    12601 cgtacctggt aaagcacagc atcgagatat gcggagatca ttgaacttgc tccggcaaaa
    12661 gagtatggta ttccaagctt ctagatatct attcgaggct gctggtcgta gcttctcgtc
    12721 ccataaacgc cgctaatgct tctattccgt atcatacctg ttgttataca ctcatccctg
    12781 gcccctatcg tactattata cacatatatc ctacaaagct gcatccggat tggacatttg
    12841 ctcgaaatat ttcaccagcg tctggtatag caccagcatg gttccgctct gtacactcgt
    12901 ccacacacct cttggcccga cgcctcggaa acagccccaa attccttctg tctggtatat
    12961 gatccggaga ccgcgtatga cggaggaggt atcgagcgtc gcggcgccgt gtgctttgag
    13021 ggtggtagaa ggacctgacg tcgatatcgg acggttcgac tgacttgagg acttgctcga
    13081 tgttgcggat gtggagtgtt ttgaaaccga agcaggtgat agtgtggctt ttggaggctg
    13141 cgctgccgcg gaagatgtgc tcggttgctg cgtctgtatc ctcgtcttta ccacatccag
    13201 tggtgtggtt atgactcctg ccattcctcc tgcactcgct gcagttaaaa tttccagcgg
    13261 taacccgata ttatttgaac ccatgtagtt tttggcccac tgtctttcct cctcgtaaaa
    13321 tgcgaactgt agtgcggaaa aggggagatc gcgccagagg gtggccttgt atccgtagaa
    13381 gagtgcgcca aagccttcag atcgtgcgat ggtgcgggcg gcatctaagg tggaacgata
    13441 gttgtaaccc gagttgaagt agggattgtt atggcggccc tgaagctgga ggcgggtttt
    13501 gagtacttcg gacgggacgt agacgggcgc ggcggcgaga tcagctacga ggcctggatg
    13561 gtatcagtac tgtgtttatt ccacatttcg gtcgcagctt ctgctcaacg taccggctgt
    13621 gaagtacgag atggaaggcg caacgccgta gtcgatcatc agacgtttgc tccactcgta
    13681 cgtcccgaag aaggcacatg tgcccagaaa cgatccaacg aaagccggct gcactccgcc
    13741 atacaagccg cgacttatgc cttcctggcg ccagatggtg tagtatgtgt tgcccatgga
    13801 agtgtacttg ggcggcatgt gcgggtcgcc ctgttgtcgc gtctttacgg tatccaacga
    13861 gtgcatcagc atgtcgcccg tggtgcctcc tattccacca gcgagtattg cctgcaacat
    13921 tcggtcaatt aggttcggtc attcgcaaat ccggggtgag ggcatacatg gagatagggc
    13981 gggcgggcca gctcactgtc cacctcaacc tcatccgcac cggtcttctc tttcatattc
    14041 tgcagcgatc cgaggctatc catggcactc tctcgggctt tcggaccatc gtctgcgagt
    14101 ctgttcggga tcgaaggacc aaaccaatcg gacaggcttc ctaataccat gggcaatgca
    14161 ggaacgaggg atgcgctttc caataccaga acaacagcaa gacacgcaag gaccagacaa
    14221 gcaaaggcga acaagagtaa tgcgagatgt gaaggagtga cgtgaggggg gtgagcccgt
    14281 gtcgccgtcg tctcttcgaa aattctagcc aagaccagcc gaacctaagc cgcccaggaa
    14341 ccctgacggc gagcagcaca agcacaggca cggcccggac gcgataagga cgattagaga
    14401 gctatcgatt cgcaccacgc ccgacgtaat tgcagcgccc gccagcagaa acagtgaaaa
    14461 aaatccctca gcgcgcagaa tgacacgcga attatgtcaa gcgggcccag cgacgtcgga
    14521 tggagctaag cgccgggcgc cgtcacgtgt agcagccggc gatccatcgg gttgtttact
    14581 ttgagcgtgt gtgtgttggg ccgagcttct tcactcgcac actactacaa cacgcccacc
    14641 acccacgcgc aaaaccaccc cgccccgcct ttatttttga cttggaatac acagctgcag
    14701 tcgccttgcc cacgcgatcc cgcctgtgcc ctcgaccatg tcccactcct ggctgcaacg
    14761 caagcgcaaa ggcgagctca tcgagcttgc tcaacgcgcc aatattcccg agtgagcagc
    14821 cctgcccatt gacgcgtcat gtgcctcagc taacactgct tgcccaccag cgccgacacg
    14881 ctcttgaaag acgacctggt caccgctctg gaacggacgc tcgaagccaa cgagaccacc
    14941 ttcgccaaac aacgcgtttt cagcgagtac tatggccgca gctcccccat caagcgcgag
    15001 cgctcgtcgc ccgagctctt cactgcgacc tcgacgcgca ccagacgcca gaccctgaac
    15061 aagatcagcg acaggtaagc ctgccaccag acgcgtcatg cgccggcact gacggaagta
    15121 tgaagcccac cagagctcgc gagcacgccc gacaagccag ctctcgtctc gcgcgctctt
    15181 gcgcgtaccc ctcgtgaagt cgcctcggtc gcgcgacgcg tttctgagcg cgttcaagag
    15241 gctactccca aggtccctac tcccaaggtc gctgctccca aggttgctac tccgcacatt
    15301 cctgccccac gcgtcgcaga ggtcgacatt cccgcctcgc ccgcacagct cgcggaaatt
    15361 gccgacgagt ccttccaggc cgtcaaggag agagccaccg agctctggga caagacgcac
    15421 atcgacgagt ggaaggagtg gctgcgcgag acagccagct ctgtcagcgc catccagacc
    15481 ctcatcttga tcaccgaggc cacggctcta cagtggaaca cgctctccga cactcactat
    15541 ctcacaaaca ccccggtcgc cgctggcagg tctttcgaag tccgcattcc taacctcacc
    15601 aagctcgctg gctcaggctg gtggggcccc gcaacgctgt ggtccgtaac gaactgggct
    15661 ctcccgctgc ttttctcgta tttcttcaac ctcaccctgc gcaccaacac gaagcacaag
    15721 tcgtcaagga accagtacac cattgatccc ttcactttca acattgccaa ggccatcctt
    15781 gcttacagcg cctactacgt ctacaccact gccgacgcct cgctcgcggg tcagccgaat
    15841 acgatcctcg cgcagacgcc aggctggggt ccgttctctg aggagtctgt cgttacagtt
    15901 cgcgacaaca ttctgggcgg ctattacggc attcagatcg gcagcgttgt aggcttgctc
    15961 gtcagcctgt acgacgccgc acttaagaaa tagagctcac tactgtgaca cggacaatta
    16021 tgacctcttg gaggtaaacg gctggaatga atcagaaagg agtatgtatc accgatacct
    16081 ccactacggc gttcagtaaa cgggatttca cttgcttttt cggcgcgcac ctggttgaac
    16141 tggtattagc atggaagggg gattggcgtt ggaggccgtt tccacgatac tggatcagag
    16201 gtatctctgt cttggccctg ctgccattct taactcttac aatttatatt atttccatta
    16261 tcctagctcc agctcgttgc tcgtttcgga taagtgctcg gtggggcagc caggcacatg
    16321 ggtacccttc acctttctcc gatcatggcc ccccgcatct ccgcaatcat gcccgcgtcg
    16381 tccctgcagc gttcggcata tatacctccg gcatggggag ctgtggccgg gtttctgttg
    16441 attaggaatg ccttgagata tctttaatcc ttttctgact cagagtgcat acctcgctgc
    16501 tgagcttcgc tctttccgtc ctaatctgaa agctaatatc taccctgccg taccccaaat
    16561 gccccccact ctctccgtag caatcgtcgg cgcaggcctc tccggcctct ccaccgcaat
    16621 ccaatgcgcc ctctcgggcc actccgtcac tgttttcgaa gcagcacacg gcctcgctga
    16681 agtatgtacc ttcctctctt cccttccccc tccatcccct ctccttccca tctccccttc
    16741 cccccacccg cccatacata catacaaccc acaaatctaa cccctccccc aatctagatc
    16801 ggcgccggcc tccaactcac ccccaacgca acccgcctcc tcctctcctg gggcgtctac
    16861 caatcgctcc ccgccccctg cgaacctgca acctgcaccg tgtactcgta caagggaaac
    16921 gtcctcgcgc acgaagacgg gttcgcaagc aggtgcaagc agagatacgg cgccccgttc
    16981 gcggatgtgc atcgcgggga tctacaaagg gagttggtga agagggcgga ggagttgggc
    17041 gttgaggtgg tgctgggggc gagggtcgtg ggggttgagg ttgatgtccc cgtggaggag
    17101 gaaggagagg atgaggatga ggaaaaaggg ggagaggggg aaggggagag ggggtaaatg
    17161 gaggagcgac aggaaacaaa gggaaaaaac gaaccctcgc tcagctcaag cttcacgacg
    17221 gccgcatcta cgaagtcgac ctcctcatcg ccgcagatgg tctctggagc acttgccgta
    17281 gcatatacct cgggcgccgc gacgccccgc ttccgacggg cgacctggcg tatagaatcg
    17341 tgctccctgt tgagcggatc gaggatgagg agttgaagcg catggtgacg gagccggggg
    17401 tcaggttttg gattggcccc gatgcgcatg tagtcgcgta tagtctccgg ggtgggagtc
    17461 tgtataacgt ggtgctgctg gtgccggatg atctggggga gggggtgtcg agggtagagg
    17521 gcggggtgga ggagatgagg gggttgtttg aggggtggga tgagcggtca gtacttcccc
    17581 ctcgttcttc ttcctaccat cggcttttgc gatgaacctt aggcatgcgt actgacgaat
    17641 ggcagactaa cccacctcct ctcccacgtc tccaaagtcg acaaatggaa actcatgcac
    17701 cgcgaagaaa tgccctcgtg ggtgaacccc gagtccaacc ttgtcttcgt cggcgacgca
    17761 tgccacccca tgctccccta ccttgcccaa ggtgcaaact cctccatcga agacggcgcc
    17821 gtcctaggcc tgctactcgc gccgtccaac ttcaagtcca aagccgagct tccggcaacg
    17881 ctgcagctgt ttcagaagct gcgcaaggcg cgggggaggc catcgcgagg gagacgttca
    17941 agcagaggag ggatttccac ttgagggatg gcgaggagca gcaggagagg gatagggtgt
    18001 ttgagaggtg gttggggagg ggcgaggagt tggaggagag taaggagggg tttccgtcga
    18061 ggtggacgtg tccggttgtg cagccgtggt tgtatgggta tgatgctgag aaggaggtta
    18121 gggatgcggt tggtgcgaga tgaggggagg gcttagttgc gttcgtattc ggggttagcg
    18181 aggggtgggt ggaccgtagt ggctgaaagt tcgattcgat ggcgaggctg gataagacac
    18241 cgctggtgat tatcccttat actattcacg aagcgaaaca tccattatcg tgcgtctgca
    18301 accactatcg tttttcagtg tatttactat cttcgtgagg gcctgatcat atcatcccgg
    18361 gaccagccgc ggatcccgta gactacccag agcggggcat catttactgg gctttcaaaa
    18421 tccgtaatca tcttccagtc cactcatcag cttcatgagg atccagttcg tcttacctcg
    18481 gttcgacatc gccgaacagc agtttgatcg agcctcggtg ccggatactg cgggctccga
    18541 atacttggca atgattgggg tatctgagac ccgatgagta agtgcaggca gccattgcac
    18601 atcgggaggt ggtatccctc taattattgt ttgtcatata aatgttgcgt gatctgatcg
    18661 atccagtctt cacgacagag ggcagaaagt tgccagactc tgcagcttcc tattttcgac
    18721 catatagctc atgtgccagc aaagccacgg gttctgcgct aggttatatc gcacgtaagc
    18781 tggggtactt cgtgaccatg tatgctattt caactctcgg tggaagaaaa acttggaggc
    18841 atcgaaaggc atctaaatgc tagaagctac ctattcagtt ttgggcaaac ctcatcatgt
    18901 gaaaagtatc ctcgttcctg caaaaagaaa agaaagtcaa ccgctcggtc gtactaccta
    18961 tctcctgaac tccatcacag tcattcgatg ctattccgag ctgaaacctg cctagccaat
    19021 cacttcaatc gagcgtttaa ggttggaact accacgcgtg cgagtaggga tcatgctcct
    19081 gtgatttcca tggtgtcact ttgtagagtt agcggatgag ttagcgatga gttagcgcca
    19141 acgctgtgca tccttcctcc gcagtttcca gcagtgtctc gtgaagcgag gaatacccat
    19201 gctcccatcg ttaccacatt tttcttgctg accacctccc tacataagat tccttggatt
    19261 gttactgcgc gatctccgat ctcgtcgttg aactccttgt gtggtcatag cactgggtct
    19321 tgtgctgtat catttaccta tctggatgct acatgggtcg tgtaatcagt caccacgatc
    19381 tgcccactga acttgaggta caaaaatcat actcattgga cagagttatg ctcttgtgag
    19441 cgtcggattg acagatgatt gcttgcctaa ctgtcgcgaa gtatggcggc gattcttgaa
    19501 cggcttcctc cggctctccg cgaagagctc gaggaccaca gcatgtctta caaacttatt
    19561 agccacattg agacatcagc tcgcgccacg gttctgtatt aacatgtttg cgtgaccaag
    19621 acaggcgctt tcataggcca tggagaggta caatatgcat gtggcgcgta atgccgggaa
    19681 cggtgcctgg tgtctgccgg agtagctcgc acccgagagt tgaagacatt ggcattcacg
    19741 caaaaatcaa tcccattcga tagggtgaat gtctcgtgcg tcagatgcag tcagttgtgc
    19801 atagcggcca tgcactcccg agtcaaaagt tctcggcgag accctcacct tagcccgcag
    19861 ggaaatagcg aatacgaacc gtcaacgtat cgcacgatac cccattgccc aaatcaggga
    19921 gagccatgtt ctagtcgctg gaccatgtta tttcggccga attccacggg tggctctact
    19981 cgtcacccac tcttgccaaa atggcttcca aaccgccgcc tccaatcgct atcatcggga
    20041 ccggctttcg tttaccagga ggtctctcaa atccgtccaa gctatgggag gctctactca
    20101 acccaccaga cctcgtaaaa gaggttcctc cggatcgctt tcgctgggag ggagtctatc
    20161 gacaagatgg acgccacaat ggcatcaaga ctaaaagcgc gtactggctc gacgaaaaca
    20221 ttcgtcaatt cgacccgcaa ttcttcggaa tatcgcccct tgaggcagaa agcatggacc
    20281 cgcagcagcg gctgctcctg gagtgtgtct acgaggcgat ggagtccgct ggcctcacgc
    20341 ttgaaggcct cagaggaagc gataccggtg tctttgtcgg acagatgttt gacgactacc
    20401 atgagcttgc agtctccgac cctgattcct ccagcggaca catgctcacc accggaactg
    20461 tgcggagcat aactgcgaat cgcgtttctc atgttttcga cctccatggc ccatccttat
    20521 gcattgatac tgcctgctcg tctagtatgg tggccgttca tctggctgtt gaatctttgc
    20581 gacgaggaga gtcgcgaacg gcttttgctt gtggcgttaa tctcaccacg gcaccgacgg
    20641 tgttcaaagc tgggtcacga atgggcatgt ttagtcctga tgggcgtagt aagatgtttg
    20701 atgaatcggc tgatggctac gggaggggag agggtatcgg tgtcgtgtgc ttgaagactt
    20761 tggatcgtgc ccttgaagat ggtgatgtgg tcgagtgcgt gattagacag acgggtacga
    20821 atcatgatgg acatgcacgc accctcactg cgcctagtgc gaaagctcag gcacagttga
    20881 tatgtaagac gtatgaggat gctggccttg acctctcaga atcttcttca aggccacagt
    20941 acttcgaagc tcacggtatg ttcttttctt ttcggcagca aaatacatac gatttcgtga
    21001 aaaacagtag cctattgagt ccatccaaat taatgaattt gtaggcactg gcacgcgtgt
    21061 gggcgacccc gcagaagcgg aagcagtaga gacggctttc tttccctctg cgagccctcc
    21121 gagcggtgat gaacatctct acattggatc aatcaagacc ctcctcggcc acaccgaggg
    21181 caccgctggt attgcgggta tcttgcgtgc ttccctttct ttgcagcatg gtattatacc
    21241 acctaatctg cacttcaaac gcgcatattc gccggttctg gctctaggaa agcaccttaa
    21301 agttccaact gagcctcagc catggccaag tttgcccgat cacacaccac gtagggcatc
    21361 agtcaacagt ttcggtaagt cgaactccca gaaccttcgg atcatgcatc caactaaaac
    21421 ggacaggatt cggaggcaca aatgttcatg taatcctgga gagttttcac gatagtcgat
    21481 caactccgtc tagttcccaa tcagctatcc ccgataagag tctgatttta acacctttta
    21541 ccttctctgc agtctccgca aaagcacttt tgaagacatt aaaagggcat ctcacttatc
    21601 tgcaacaaaa gagcgatagt attgacctcc gtgatttggc gtggaccctt caacataagc
    21661 gctcgcaatt tgagtatcgt cattcaattg cggccggtac tcatactgaa ctcataaaat
    21721 gtcttgagca agacatcgag accttcggag ccacttctac cacagatgta tcaatgaagc
    21781 cgaatttcgt tcgtgggact aagaacgcgg agccgcatgt cctcgctatt ttcaccggcc
    21841 aaggggcgca gtatgctgaa atggccaagc agattattga tgcctcgcca tatgctcgta
    21901 gcatcattga tgaccttgat aaagctcttc aaaccatacc attgaaagat cgaccccaat
    21961 ggaagatcag ggaagagtta cttcgagatg caacacagtc tcgtgtcaat gagaccattc
    22021 tgtgccagcc tcttacgacc gctattcaga tcctgttagt tcgcttgcta aatgattgtg
    22081 gtctgaaatt gaaggtcgtg gtagggcatt cgtcaggaga aatcgcagcc gcttttgcag
    22141 ccggtgttct aagcgcagag gatgcgattc ggaacgcata ctatcgcggc ttacactctc
    22201 atcaagcggg ctttgatggc aagcgaggag ctatgttggc cgtctctata cctgcgggga
    22261 ggctgctgct ctctgcagcc ttccaaagta tgcgggacgt atcaaagtcg ctgcggtcaa
    22321 cagtcccgcc gatgttacat tatccggaga tgctgatgct attgaagaag ctaccaccac
    22381 tttaactgat cgtggaattc ccacaaagcg cttacatgtc aacacagcgt atcattcgcg
    22441 tcacatgcta gcttgcagca agtcctacaa aaaatctctg gaaaggttcg acgctgttcc
    22501 cgcatcaatc cagaatgaaa ccaggtggtt atcctcggtg tctcccggcg ttcaggtgac
    22561 ttcattaagt gcggagtact gggctaagaa catgtgccga ccggtgatgt tcaaagatgc
    22621 cgtcaccgct gcaattaaca aaacaggtat gccagatctt atcctggaga ttggtccacg
    22681 tcccgtcctc gaaactgtcg ttcgaagaac tgtcgctgca ttgagcgaga gcaaactgat
    22741 ctataaaggc cttttgaatc gaaatacaag tgcaactgaa tctttatccg gaacccttgg
    22801 tttgatatgg agccatttcg gacgagaagc cgttgacttt gcagccctcg agcggaagct
    22861 ttctggtggc caagttccct cgcttctgaa agatctaccc acttatcagt gggaacatga
    22921 caaagaatac tggagtcata acaggtacat gcgcaaaaag ctacagtcga ctacgcctcc
    22981 atgcgagttg ctcggatcag aagtgcatct gagcggcaac catgagatga aatggcgaca
    23041 tttcttaaac cccaaacaga gcccgtggat tatggatcac aagatacaag gattggtggt
    23101 gcttcctgct gcagcatatg ttaccatgct agtagctgct gttcagcgta cagccaaaga
    23161 ccgcgatatc atcgcgattg aaataaccga gatccatctc aaggcaccaa tcgttttcgc
    23221 tgatgaatat tcaaaagtcg aggtagttct gacaataaac aatctatcac aggattccca
    23281 ccgtctgagt gggtcctttg tgatcgactt ctgtgcggat caagcaaatg gcgacctggc
    23341 aactgcgact caagggcact ttttggcaca actgggaaaa gatgcggata gaacctatcc
    23401 tcagcttatc gatcagccga tggaactcag agaagtccga ccagaaacgt tttatgacca
    23461 tgcaatgagc aaaggtctgg gctaccaagg atctttccgg aatattactt cggcaaagag
    23521 aaagatggat tttgcgactg gtgagattca actcacgcct agtgagctag tcatccatcc
    23581 tgctgtactt gatggtctcc tccagggcgc aaatatctct gcgaacttcc ctggagattc
    23641 agctttaccg gatatggtca taccgtctct gattaggaga ttgactgtat accctgtgag
    23701 atgccaggaa cttatggaca tcggtggatc agtctctttc caggctatca gcacaggtga
    23761 acgacaatcg agtggattcc ttcaccatcc ggaggttggc gtagcgattc aacttgatgg
    23821 actagtgctg aagccgtatc gtctcacgac cgccgaggat gatgtgaaaa tgtattctag
    23881 aatcacttgg gagcgtgtgg gctcattcgc agatgagatc caatctgctg agggaaacac
    23941 tggaggacct gactcgccca aagatagcgt attctccaca gacgaagagt cggaagaaca
    24001 ctcagtgcag ccttcgacaa cagaccaagg caggaaagag actttgatga tgataggaag
    24061 ctatggaacc cttgctctag agctcgaaaa agtgctttcc cgtcatttcc aggaaattgt
    24121 tcgctttccg tcgctacaag atgttgacga atctacacat atccccaacg tagtcttatc
    24181 cattgtggaa gtcgatgaac cattgttcct caatatgtcg gcaagcaaat gggctgttat
    24241 tcaacgaata ttcagcgaag caagcgatgt actatgggtt actagtggct ccaagtctcc
    24301 caggaatctg gatcgcgtat acgcaaacat gaccattggg ctgatcagat caatcaggca
    24361 tgaattacgg catctacgaa gcctcgttct tgacatggat gagatgaaat atttgactgc
    24421 caaatacctg gctgagaccc tacttcattg gcagactaca aaagacttgg tggtagaagg
    24481 ttctaaggat gttgagattc tgtatgaagg aggtattacg tatgcaccta ttgttcaccg
    24541 tgtcggaaat atgaatgatc gacataattc ccagcaccga aagattttcc gagaagtgga
    24601 ctgccgtcaa gaaactatac gagttcatcg gacaaactcg gggaagtata cactggaaga
    24661 agttcctcgc tccctggacc ttcattcgcc aaaccgtgat catcgtacat ctgttacggt
    24721 cctacactgc acacggtatg caattaaaat gagggatcta ggctttctcc atttagcgat
    24781 ctgccggacg aaagacggtc aatatctcct agcgggcctg cagacaattt gctcattggc
    24841 gagcattgaa gactatttga cggttccaat aactctacca gaatcacccg gtgttcaaga
    24901 gctttcagga attgcagcaa aacttatcgc tcgctcagtg gtcgacatgg cagaggaggt
    24961 agagggtagt ttagtggtta tatgctccga aggcatgtgg atgtctcaaa tcagtagcga
    25021 ggcaaagcga cgaaagcgtt ttgttacgat atttactgca tcatcccgcg ctgcttcaga
    25081 atcagctgtt tatgttcaca acagtgcact ggacatatca attcgtggga agataccgtc
    25141 caatgcttca actatcatca aactgtcgga ttttccagaa gataaagctc tgttcaacag
    25201 aatgaaaggc gccctgaaaa atcagtcacg tcagacgaca ttccaaaaca atgatgcgat
    25261 tttctgcgaa cgtgctttat ctcagagaaa gaaccatggc accctgaata aagctctaga
    25321 attcttgcaa gagtacactg tcagcatcta tcaagaagaa actaatgcgg attctactgt
    25381 tagccctcaa gagatcgttt ctcagccaga ccatcctcct tcgacgatag ttgattggag
    25441 caagtccgga gacattaaaa tctcagttca aacggccgtc caggaattgc atctatgcgc
    25501 aacgaaaaca tacctcataa tcggcagcag tgagattgct cgctcgatat gtgaatggat
    25561 gttcggcaaa ggtgccagat attttgttat gaccagccga agtacaggaa acgcagttca
    25621 atggtctcag caaataagcg acagaggcgc caccattaga ctgcacccca cggatatcac
    25681 agacgaagaa tccgtcaacg agttggttga atccatcaca aatcctgatg cagaagatga
    25741 cttggtattt ccacccattg gaggcgtgat ccacctcgcg tcatgtatca aagatggagc
    25801 attttccaca atgagctacg aaacattctg tgcagcagcg gacatcaagg taaaaggcag
    25861 tctgaatcta cacactgcgc tctcagacca acctctggat ttcttcatct tgacctccag
    25921 cctctcatac ataatcggaa accctggtca agcgaattac aacgcgggaa atgctttcat
    25981 ggcttctcta gcccgatacc gacgcagctt tgggcttcct gcttcagtcg tacatctggg
    26041 gaccgttgcg ggaatcgggt acatggcgcg acaggaaagc acgcacctca aaagcctgat
    26101 cactgaagat gtacgggcag gagcttatcc catttctgag agggatttac atcagatatt
    26161 tgcagaagcg atgcttgcga gtccggcgaa ctcaggcgtt aatccggaga tgatcgtcgg
    26221 gttgaaggat gtcgaaagag ggcttgtgga caggttgcca tacactgcag aatcgatttt
    26281 caagaatgtc ctgaaggaca atgttgccac aggcagctca ccttcgagag aggcccccaa
    26341 aaagcctctt agagaacaga ttcttctcgc cgttcagtct acgaggacca aggaggaaat
    26401 tgaaaatgaa cttttcgaga tagtccgtac ggctttcatt gataagctga aagcgctgct
    26461 ccaagttgaa ctattggacg atgcgaagag cgtggcagat cttggtattg atagtctggg
    26521 tgctatcgag atggagagct ggattaagag ggaggtgaaa gtcaagatgc atagaggcac
    26581 ggttttcaaa gggagtgttc ggactattgt gtggtctttg gtcaaaggat taagtaagga
    26641 aacagtagct accatctaat ctggcgaaaa ggtggttgtc agcttttgag aagaagagga
    26701 gtgcggcaat gatatccgct gcatcagaga acaagacaac cgttgagggt gtagtgtgat
    26761 tcttatgccg agcacaattg acacctttcc ctactgacaa agaaaccctg cagaaaaccc
    26821 agccgataat tccacacttc agtcatggtc attaatcttt cgaccatcaa tggggtgttc
    26881 tatgatgaga ttcatcatca atacccgtcc atacgcatgg taatctgttg atggtcagta
    26941 ttatcatcga atctggccct catcgataca acgagaaacc tgaaaaatgc agggaatgtc
    27001 gaatcctggc gtcttttggc ttttttgtat ccccatgaat caacaccgtc cggttcatac
    27061 tcaccactgg atagtatgat agcgactctc caataccttc ggatcaaaga gctttcccgt
    27121 ctttgtctcc atgatcgacg atacatggtt ccaaaggcga ttttgcatgt cttccacaga
    27181 ttccattaga gcctgggtca tgtcgggttg ttcaatcata tcgtactgct cgctcagtgt
    27241 agccgcggct ttgggacgaa tattgtcaac aagatcctgc tcagcatgtt cttcatcgcg
    27301 cacgcgcttg cgaccaccac ctgcgccgaa ctggtagccc gagggattgt tgagtgcacc
    27361 gggtatctgg gcggctggat gcgaggccgg gttgcggagg tacatgtctg ttcagctatt
    27421 agttctcagc cacaaagcaa acggcgaaac agtctcttac agtccctagg agtgaagcca
    27481 acctcgcctt gggcggccgc aatgcgcggt gcgttgcgca cgaagcgaga gtacacagca
    27541 gctgccgtgt aggtctgagg ctccccgcgc tcgaggcgct ccttgttgag atgctccgcg
    27601 attgcttccc accccatttg ttcatcctgc cgcatgcgct tgatggcctg gttctcgggg
    27661 tcatcgatga cattgcgggc gcggggatgc ataggcttcg agcctatgat cttcagagtc
    27721 tggttgatct gaatcttggt cgtgcggacg cgtgtcaaaa tattgtctgg gcgggagggg
    27781 gttgcgggag gactttcggg ctcggaggct gcttcgctca tgagttcttc ggtggtgtcg
    27841 actctctcga ccatcggctc aaacaagggt gactcgctgc gacggccagg cgattgagca
    27901 gataggcgat ctataaatcg ttcggtgagt gtaaagtttg gcaagtgagg ccaggcgggg
    27961 attttacctt ctggatctga gtgattggat tcttcccagg cagcctcatc gccttcactt
    28021 gagaagctat tagcatgttg cattgaatgg gattcggcac agtgatccgc cgagcttatt
    28081 cgtatgggaa tctgatttat gaagccctac gagtgactct ggggctattt tatcttgttt
    28141 ccagtgactt accgcagcat gttcgccagg gtctcgttat caggacacat cgttgtacaa
    28201 caggggaaag tgttaataga aactcccaaa tcttgtcgaa gataaaattg tatggacggt
    28261 ggagttagat aatgtgaggg tgcgatcatg tagatattta aatcagctaa ctcgatgtct
    28321 tgcgtctgtg tgctgcattg agtctgtgtg tccatgccag gcaatcggcc atatcgagtc
    28381 aacccaagat ctgaggctac aaaccgtggc agaaagactg ttcagccaat cagcatcacg
    28441 aggctgcgta aaaactggct catggtacga tagtagaaaa cgctgcaaac gaatgctcaa
    28501 ttaaactgcg tctcggaatg atacctggcc aacgataaga ttacacacat ccctcatgtt
    28561 catgtttgaa agtccccaac gccaaacgcc cctggtcttc gcacttgcgc aaacgctccg
    28621 ttaccgactc atcgcccaaa ctgccctggc ttcagcttcc ttaacttcct ttgcgtcttt
    28681 tcggctgccg tttctccgct agagggcgct gacgatgttt tgttcgaccg ccatatcgac
    28741 ttgagaagtg ccttcgtcga tgccatagtt gatgttgatg ttgtggattg tgcgtcttga
    28801 tccttcatag tagactttga gtcgaccttg gatgacattg tttgataatc tgacgtcgac
    28861 attgctttga tgtttgagat atgggctcta ttgattgtgt gttgaacaag agactgaaca
    28921 ataagtgaag tacgagcttc caaatgctgt atagctgtag cagtggtatg ttgttcggta
    28981 ttgaggttgt aaagatcaag gattgataga agaaaccgat aactttcaat ggtaattgtc
    29041 tgatgatgat atgatgatct ttgatgcttt ggtgtgtctt agtgttgtga gatgagattt
    29101 tagttactgg aaccgggtca ttcttataca ccatcccaac ctcttaaaca atatacacta
    29161 atctatcgca tcattgactc gtttttcgca atccagctga tgctgtgtac agcgaactac
    29221 aacacgcgcc cttcgagtca aagaagggcc gactaaacca cattgctcac cgcgcctacc
    29281 ctcacatcgc atttcgccgt ttgactccac cctaatcgtg caaccccata acggaatatc
    29341 agcccaatat ggcttcgaat gtgggaatcg gtaagggcgg tctgcgaatt ggtgaccggc
    29401 agtgggggct cgttgcttgt tagaaagatg agtcgtttca cgcgcatgga gctagcctta
    29461 tacggagcat ataagcgagt tgtgtttgtc agcttcttcg tattcctcgc ttctactgtt
    29521 tgcaatgtca caaaccctgg aaattagctg taaatctgga aaatacagtg gagtcattct
    29581 aaaggcgtct ttatttttcg atttgactgc tttctgggtg tcatagtggc cattcaccat
    29641 tgctgacgtg atggtctgct atgaaggcca cacagtgctt tagtcagccc tgaggatctg
    29701 cagtaacggt ctccgtctat atcctcgaag acgagttaac tgctagtcat cgccaattgt
    29761 tagttcactc gaatatcagg gcaattgatc gtatctccaa ttttcgcact tgtgggatcg
    29821 tgcgcgcgca tgcagaagag acggctggca ctgctagtgt cgagctgggt gacggtcttg
    29881 tgggcgccct tgtgttcgag tttttcagcg ccctttttcc ctgaccaatg cacttggtat
    29941 gactatacat ttctcaggta tgcattgtct tacacgctag aatttcagca gtggtcaaca
    30001 gcatttgatc ttgccctgtc caatcagata catatgtagt agcaactact ttactggacg
    30061 ctgtatgcgc tattggccga gactaatagg gataatgagt tgttgttcta atgagaagaa
    30121 atttacttat acaccctgat tactgtatac acagccctgt gtctaatcga cgctctttac
    30181 cgtggtcaaa atctaggcgt gagtgtactt cttgttgttg tcctagccaa agcgagtttg
    30241 tatttgctat ttagaactat gactggggca aacacaaata aggtgatgaa cctgcacgat
    30301 ggctatcata aattttcgca ggggtcgact ccctccaaac agaccactat acgcccctat
    30361 cgtagtatgg catcatataa tgacataatt gaattcgtca ttccccatgc gtatcgaaag
    30421 agctttgagg ttgattgggg gctgaaccag gatcacatgg ctgcaaagag gtcgaaactg
    30481 ggactggtgc tacacgccat gatccccaac ccaaccggtg gtattttcgt atttgaggct
    30541 tctctattca gcataagaaa attgcccctg agcaacatct gcatgatatg aatctataga
    30601 aagcgcgaca tttaacgatc gtttgctata tcgggacctg tatgcaatgt tcaatgaatg
    30661 aaaatacgcc gaaggcgagg attttcggcc caattcacat aaatcagtca atgaaaaata
    30721 ccacacaagc gcttaaaact tggtgtttat tgtccgtgca gatattaccc tcctctcaat
    30781 tctagaacac catctatgta catacctagg tgcttacatc tgcagctcca gctcgtgaca
    30841 tccccaccac ctcggttcta atgatctcaa catcaaagac acaccctatc agaaacccta
    30901 aatcattgtt attcatgtgc actgtcgcgc agaatatcta aaattaagga aacacgtgca
    30961 cttgtgactc tgtcatttcg tcagagagca catgtgtatc gtcaagcgag tggaatggac
    31021 caatcatcac cttaccaaag ctcatcgatg aacgatattc acccgcatcc ccaacttcga
    31081 tttaacccac aggcactctc tcatatgtca gcaatcccgg gacaaccgaa agtggttaga
    31141 cataaactgc cctacatcat atctaaggac cttattcggc acctttattt tcacaaattt
    31201 gtgtctacga caccaataaa tttccaatgg agcaaaaaat cgcttcatca catacttcga
    31261 cacagcagca ctgttatagg gcttcaacgc agtttaccga tctgcccaac gagctactct
    31321 tgcaggtcgc gagtctccta ggccagagtg accttcgcgc attgatagca gtctgccatc
    31381 agttactatt cgtgatagag gaggtaagaa aaatctgttg ctatgagaat gcacttctga
    31441 tttacgctac tagacacttt attcttctcc tcgtttcaat tcatacggtc atgaactcgg
    31501 cagtgatctg gatggcgtac aaggcaatca ttccatctat cgttatccag aaaacgggag
    31561 ctcgtaccct cttaacacaa aatgccgcaa aagttgttcc agtctacttc tcaactttgt
    31621 ctacgcactg atagagaaac ctgcccgtca agcctatgtg cggaaaatag aagtccgcac
    31681 caactccggt atgctaagac attcaactcg cgattgtcgc aggtgcatga aaactggtgt
    31741 ctgtcccgag gtagaaatga gaaaactggt tgcgtcctct gcaaagatct tctggagaga
    31801 acgtggtggg tgctgtaagg cttggcttag cgacttatat cagtgttatg agccggcgct
    31861 agtcggttac gttttactaa tgttaccaaa tctacaacat ctgggcttca aggttgaggc
    31921 tgttgcttca ggtgtcaatc accgttacta tcgtggcctt caaaactcgt catcgatttt
    31981 tgggataaag aaagagctat acgacccttc ccagattcag ggactacgaa atcttcgctc
    32041 attcggcccc ggtggtcatg ttccatttga tataatcgat atctcttcaa tctctcgatt
    32101 tgaaacagag ataagccggt tgagcgattc aaagtactat gattcccagg gttggaagcc
    32161 actagagaga attacggagc tgaaaatcga tctggatctt tacgcattga aaaacaacca
    32221 ggaactgttt catgggcgga cacccttgag ctcacggctc ggtaacatga tcgacagtct
    32281 tccacacctg aaaaagttgg aagtctgcct tcaccgcgtc gaagacattt ggcatgtgag
    32341 ccccgaagca ctcagttatg aatccgcttt gggatttaat tcaatttttt caacatatcc
    32401 tgaactacag actatcatca ttgatacttc cgactttccg ttcgactatg aatgtaagta
    32461 ccaatcgtat tgcatatcgt cctcctgtga gcaaagacac aatgataggt actccctatc
    32521 gcctagtata ttcaaatatg ctgatttcac acgctcccat ctagacatag tatttcaaga
    32581 cgaccagatc ggcgcaattg ctgatctcat acggtttcca aacttgagat ctatccgcgc
    32641 accccagacc gcactaatga atgcagagtt gacaaaggac gtggaagaaa atatctatct
    32701 tttccaaggt gcttccgggc aatgctactt cccttccaaa atcgaagaga ttcaggttac
    32761 caatgttgtt tgggccacga taaacgagtg gggaggaagg cttctagagt ggagattgga
    32821 aggttttctc ccgcatctga aaaggattat tcttgacatt gagatggata aacattacgt
    32881 acgcttcaac tatgttgcta tgataagctc tacagaatcg gcatggacga agttgatcaa
    32941 gactggggtt atggttgaac aaaactaatc aggggaaatt atgctgaggc taagatctac
    33001 gccaaaatgt gttgccaggc cttttatcaa ggaagaacaa gcaatattta tttaacgtgg
    33061 ttgcagccag tcaggatcat ctctaatcac tgcgtcgcca aaacttaata gagcatccaa
    33121 tgaccactag gtttagttca tatgttttgt tagtctgttc tctacgtttt ataaccttat
    33181 gataataaca gatttagaag gttgggctcg gttgatattt ttaggcgtaa gaattgaata
    33241 aacgttactg gtatcgatca attggtgcat gtgtgtaaat atgatgaccc cggggcctta
    33301 ccattcgcat atctgaaatc aaataagaga atttattacc caagtacaag gtgataattt
    33361 tgatcaggtt gttagagtcg ggtgagtaca atttgaatgg gttcgaaatt aggaggatta
    33421 ttctattacc gccaaacctg agtaataggc gaacgctaga cgactgctag atatggcggg
    33481 gttccaatat cttaatacgg aatattatgg cgcgctcatt tacatatata gggtcagaac
    33541 caattcttat cgtaagtact gaaaatgtct agatgtcaac aacacgcgca gattggagca
    33601 ggatgaggag agccttcatt cctgatagga tcaagaaagc gcgaacaatt gaaaccattt
    33661 agcccagtga aattttctat tacaattgaa gtgatagaaa tagctcaact gcttcgcgtg
    33721 gaaatggctg cctggggtca ctagcggttg ttttgatcaa ccgcttcata aaccatcgtt
    33781 tctgaatatc attgactggt acaacaacag agacgaaacc tctttcagaa ccaagatgac
    33841 ggcccaggag gcctccaagc tcccactaga gcaagatctt catcgcatgc gacgggaggc
    33901 gaccaagtaa gtatttacat gagattggcc gtcccatacc agcaactcac accaaacaga
    33961 ctctacatgc agaagcgcgg gctattttct acggtttgcc aatcccaatc tcgcgagaca
    34021 aagaagaagt accttgtaat gcaaatggat ttcttcgctc aaagttcctg ccaacaaatt
    34081 tgcagtgcta tgcaacagaa gcttcctcgt gagctgcgcg atgaaattta tgcctatgtg
    34141 cacggctgca aaactatcta tgttgtcccg tcaactcggt acggcgcacc tccgcgcttc
    34201 ctcgaaaacg tggattacct ggtcaaaaac cagcacagaa tggcagcgtt tttcgagcat
    34261 ccctcattcc tctcaacttg taggtccaag gatcccacag ctgtctacta cttcaacgaa
    34321 aagtacgtcg gcaaggcaac gcagcaagag attgtgcaga gctggttcag caagaacatg
    34381 ttccaattcg gagactcacg agcaatctac catttgcttc accttccatg gccgcaatgg
    34441 ggtctacgcc cagtggatta catccgccgc gtcgagttat ctgtctatga cccttacgat
    34501 gaacatgatc ctattggcga gactcgcccg atcaattgct caactgtgct cgaggaattc
    34561 atgaacgtgg catctctgca tggaatgtcc attgagatca cgagccgcat gagtcctaga
    34621 gagcaagagg aacacaggtg caaagttttc gagacgccgg ggttcaagat gatgatgcgt
    34681 cgaattcatg aagcgagcaa gaaaggacat cagtgttgca tggttcacct caagacgcac
    34741 gctggcattc gattcactgt tcccgatgca caaaatgcag actgggatga ttggtacgag
    34801 gctgttaaga ggaatctaca gaaggcatga gataatgtct ttctcaggag ccagaatcgg
    34861 cggtccagcc aagaagcttc tacaatctaa agccgaacgc acgcagacta agataagaga
    34921 cgaacaaatt ggtgaagagg tattgtgtgg aggatctctt gggatctgag taatatggat
    34981 gtccgggata atcaaatatg attgggccag gaaagcaggt cagggctgtg ctatgagaga
    35041 aatgagtggc ttatgagagc aactgtgcta cactcggggt tgcctaataa cgaaagtatc
    35101 agattatctc tctcttataa tttgttctgc aggcgacttc caaagttttc ctagtgtggc
    35161 gagtgacgga ggaaaacatt catggtgaaa ttgcctacaa gtgcccttgc taaaaataga
    35221 ttcgcagccc gcctaacgag gcaatcgatt tggcccctga caccagagaa tgaagtccag
    35281 gcagcagcgt ccgtgcttcc cacttgagac ccccaatttc acgaagatct cctatattac
    35341 agcctatctt ttcctactcc tcggtgccta gttgaaaatt aaggcagcac tcagtataaa
    35401 ccgcagcatc aatacgaggc tgcgccgcag aggttgtacg cctaaactta ccattccatc
    35461 gccccgtgta acgcaataaa tcatttaata acacaccggg aattgtctca ggaaatagaa
    35521 gattcagtta cacctcaaat gggccagtca caatcatcgt ctgcgggcca ctctctcgat
    35581 ggagcgcgtc ccccaacagc gacccaagaa cccgatcttg atccccaaga gcgcgctcgc
    35641 atgcaagcag aagtgcgtga tcacctctag cactagtttc atatagcaca tgctgattct
    35701 tgcaggaacg tgagcggcgc gcagcagcag tccagcagcg cataaccgac cagcaaaagc
    35761 gcacaggagg cggtcgaggc gggggcagca ctgcggcagc aagaaagaag ccaagcgcac
    35821 ttgagcaact aagtgcagag aatcggggct ggagggctgc agatgaacag gcgcagttga
    35881 ggtcttggga ttaagagacg gagtcctagt gtcagctgac ctgagtagca tgttgacgta
    35941 ataaaatgtg cataccgcaa gatgcactta aatacaccat aagagcgttt tcaggcacac
    36001 aaaaagatgc ttcacgatat tttgttggga tctgagccga gagatgctag cattcgacat
    36061 caaccatgta gccccaatca atcgacacgc ttcctactag cccatactcc tcgtatggtg
    36121 cagtgctata ctttgttgtc gccttactag ctacctgccc taccatccat atcgaatccg
    36181 cctccgcctt tacgcgattg aacaacgtcg tcgagacgtc gatcctcaac tcatacaatt
    36241 tgtccttctg aagacccttg agcggcagca caggattgac cggatctatc ggccctaacc
    36301 actttccatc caagtacact cgtaccgtat gttgagtagg tggtaaatta atgtagccca
    36361 ccagcgatgt gaagttcgcg tcggaggggg tccgaaggtg gcggtgtaat gtccgatgcc
    36421 ggacacaggc cgcagcgcag cgctgatctg actccacggc acgagagcaa cattgttgaa
    36481 tgtgtggttc gtgattttgt tctcaatggc aaagcgatcg ggtgcagaat gccagtcttc
    36541 tatcgtcagc tgccatgtgg taagatttgt tggagaagga atcgccgcgt tgaaacgaag
    36601 cactttcccg gtcgaggttg acaagatgta agggctgtac gttaggacta cctgcaaatt
    36661 atttcctaaa gcggtgacag agcggatata tgagctccat tgggctacgg tgcatatcgg
    36721 ctgtggcact ttccgatgca gtgcaagaat aagtgtttca ttcgctttca tcgtgggaat
    36781 gattgagact tgagtgtcag ttgaggtgta ctgcaaaaga ggtgtctgcg accctgtcca
    36841 tgcatcgtaa atatacggaa caactcctgc tgcatcaatg ttgaggccgc atttcggaga
    36901 cacattctgg tcgttgtaaa tgtaaatata atctgtttcg gttgatgagc ggtatacagt
    36961 gtacactgca cttggagtgc aacctatgga gatcctaggt ataattccgt tgtctctgag
    37021 caaggatggt aaatcgtcaa tcgagttcgt atggtaaacg ttgggcaccg tagttaggtg
    37081 tctcaccgca gtctcaaatc tggcttgatc ttgttcgttg ccagggtaag atttgtttgg
    37141 aggcgggcca atgaagacaa tcttcaggcc ctgagcagca aatttctcca gtgcttcgat
    37201 agcacctact gtagagactt tctggttgtt gaaaataaca gctttgtatt ctggagttcc
    37261 cagtctgctg ttctcgacga atgcatccga cgagaccaga ttatcaggtc ctagatagtc
    37321 atatgtgtaa cctgtagcca tattaaggag agtcattggc atcgaacatc tctgacgtac
    37381 cccaatggcg aagtctatct gattcatacc ttgtaacagg agaccacggg gctgcgtatg
    37441 cataaattgc gagatccact tttggctgac cttgctgcaa cacccattga ttccgaccca
    37501 caaagtctag aaaatctttt agatgttgcc aagcgggctg tattgggttc cacatttctg
    37561 tgtaattata gaagaatgga gtatagcctg gccaggttgt gttcacatac ggagttaggc
    37621 ttgggtatcc gtgaataaca ctcatcgtaa aacccccggc aaaagacctc ttgatctttt
    37681 gcaaaagact cggtatcgtg agagaatatg taggtacatt tgtggcacca acctcggtag
    37741 atataacttt tttgttggta agatgagcag gaccaacaaa ttggcgatac acatccacta
    37801 gttccagaaa tcctaatgat tcgccctctg gggcatccac aaaggatata tcgcggagct
    37861 agattttttc agtagaataa aatcatttct ctcgaaaaac ttacagctgg taaaggtaaa
    37921 ttataagcag gctgagcgga atactgattg ccaatagagt gtgtccattc ttggaaatgt
    37981 tttagatatt cttggtagcc ctcgttgaga acatttcgaa aatcaagctg atagaagcta
    38041 tcgtcctctg atgtatagtt cccaaaaata aacgtctcct tgtagacacg caaagaccct
    38101 tttagtgtgt ttgatgggtt gaacagcagt ggcaagtaag gttgtaagtc gtagtcatta
    38161 gttcgtttga atcgttgcaa gagccctgga gtccaatata gagcagctaa tatctgcata
    38221 tcatcttccc atgctgattt tatttagccg aaggaatgat attccgagat gtgcgacata
    38281 ccgtatttcc cggtagctcg aaaaagatca gcgactcggt cgttcgacaa aatgtactga
    38341 tcccagaagt ctgttattct tgccgcgcca tttttgctga aatggtccac gacccaagaa
    38401 ccgttactca caaaatcgat tgcgtccgga ccaccatcgc acgacctttg gttagtatag
    38461 gattcccaaa atgtgaagat tctccaagtg cttttatggt ctgttggaga ccatcgtaat
    38521 gttttatcac ttcgaaccaa ggaacctaaa tcagtgaaag aggtttcgtt gagtgtcacg
    38581 gtcccatccc cagcaatttt ttcgacttga taagcgatgg tggcggtcag attaggtgtt
    38641 ccaaatcttt cagtgagatg agtgaaataa agtgggttcg agattgaata tgatgctggc
    38701 tccgcttgag gcaccttggc atcgaaaacc tcccctggtg cgactgttgc ccaacccatc
    38761 tgaagttcca cggcaagtcc aggtgtcgtg acctgtgaag gtacgccttg tccctggttg
    38821 gcaccaagtg cgtagtcaat agtcacacca ttatctcgtg cggctgtaag tatatctttg
    38881 agtagtttga caaatgatgg tgttccgaat ccgtatcttg accagtcggg tagatgagga
    38941 ataggttctg tgccatctct cctgaagctc tcttctcctc ttcccctcaa gtagaatggc
    39001 acgagttcaa gaccaccggc tccagcatga agaactgaac gaacgtcttc agccacaagc
    39061 tcagatgcaa tgctagcatc aggtaaccta caccgttaat ttctgaattc cacagagtgg
    39121 ataaagaaca taccagtatc gaaactttgg tcgatatacg acaggcggat tgtcaaactc
    39181 ttcgctgagt tgtccaagaa cgaaagagat aaagacaatc agtgctaagg gaatgtacgc
    39241 tgaattcatg tttgctctag tgagaaacaa gagacgattc tggtgtgcga aattatcctt
    39301 ttttatgtcg cgcgatcttg tactcaatta cccagaaggt attcacacga gcaattacga
    39361 gactctcata ttgcatagaa tcaaaaacgg aaaaaaccaa ttttcctgac ggttacaacg
    39421 cgcggctcgg cggtttttgc attgagaaga accatgatgt tatcccttgg tggcacatag
    39481 agacaaattc agatttcgcc ccagtgagaa gggccggtaa aaaatacccg acgcaatcag
    39541 ctctgattac attgaattct ataatgctaa atccaaatcg caggtttctt ggtgttgtgc
    39601 ttcccgtgat cgcgaaaaca acataggaag caacgctgtg atgaaacctc gtaaactgct
    39661 aggatgatca tcaaaagtat attgctacac gaacgctgtt cacgcgcact tcgtcccctc
    39721 catatctttg tatgtgggga ttggtacaag tcttaggcaa tacaaagcct tagattctcg
    39781 agtaagagat tggatgtaga agtagtttcc gattaactgt tatttagaat tgggctcttt
    39841 ccgtgaccat aatgctagat ggattgtagg gtgttgcccc ccttggacag gatatttttg
    39901 tcatcacccg agcgggctag gctcgttgcg gttaaaccag attacataat ctgtagatca
    39961 cgcctagcgt cagcgaaatg tcaagccata ctctttaatt gcaacgtcag tctccttgcg
    40021 catttgccga aacgatggcg acaccaactg aggaaatcac gcatgatcag cagaaggcag
    40081 ggaagcgaaa gacacacaga aagagtcgca atggatgttt ccaatgcaag caaagacaca
    40141 gcaaggtgag ccaaatttag cacgcgtcaa atggaaattt taggttttgg agacgactga
    40201 atgcagaccg atgaacagac atggtgcttt ctggattttg atagtatccg gaatgtgcag
    40261 taaaagggcc accagctgag acattcatcg ggtatgatac agcgctcggt tttctttgct
    40321 gcactgaaac attacctacg aagatactca aactaacatt cggtagtgca atgaagagca
    40381 tccaagatgc ggcaactgtg ttcgtcttga tattcattgc acgtggccta ctcgtgaaag
    40441 gttctccgca acatatccaa cacctccaga gagccacaat cttgcaatag cagaacgatc
    40501 ggtatctgtg gctagccctg atgattcttc gccgactttt ggttctgaaa tgagcatagc
    40561 ggatatgcgt ctcttgcact ggtggactgc aaaagcttat caagacatga acgtggatcc
    40621 tgcgagatgg cctgcttggc agctcgaatg tgtcgatgtt gctttcgatt tcccattcct
    40681 tctgaggggt ctgcttgcct tggccgcaat tcataagaca gcctatgatc ctaaagctaa
    40741 ccggcaaacc ctgctacttc aggcggacac tcacatgagt aatgccctgg aaacatacag
    40801 gaagaatctc gaagttccaa gagaagaaac agcgatggcg atgtttctgc tatcggtagt
    40861 aatcgttacc tacaatcttg cgtcagccca gctggagccg cctgaggatc caataggcgc
    40921 attgcaccac tgctttcgcc ttgttcaagg agttatgctc gtcatgcagc cacatatgga
    40981 acagctacta aatagcaaga tgatggaaag tctggttgag caaggtcatg gttctgcgat
    41041 accaatcgaa ggcaacgtgc ctgaagtgct tcgcctgagg aaacttgcag agactaagag
    41101 aacgtcagcc cacgacttct attcaactgc cattgacgac ctacacaatc acttcataaa
    41161 gacacgtcaa tgtcctccag agaatgaccg cttggtatga ataatacatc gcagataaac
    41221 cctgctttac tgacactgac ccttccttac aggcgatagc gtttggttgg tcatcacgtc
    41281 tttcggaaga attccttcac ttgatagcga cgcatgatcc aatcactgct ctggtactcg
    41341 cgcattttgc agtgcttctc acagaatgcc gtctcgcctg gtaagtgtcg aaactcacac
    41401 caaccgcaga ctacaggcta acaatcatac taggtggatt gccgaatggc ccttaagaat
    41461 tgttctagca gcccagaagc tattagtggc gactcctgag ctcctcgcat accttgactg
    41521 gcctctagaa gttgtgaaaa aagcacccga gaacgttgac gtggatcatc acaatacata
    41581 tcgcgaaact cctgatcgat ctatctggat taataccaag attcagccgt ctcacatttg
    41641 aatccaaatc cgtccgcacc tgagaaatgc cagaccacta cgtagtggtg atacgttggt
    41701 gggtgcgcta taaggctgcg tcttagagtg catcaccgtg tactcaagaa acaaacttcg
    41761 tttagcgaag atctcgacaa ttaactgcat gataaagaac agcatagcct cacgcattgc
    41821 gcaatcgcgt cctcgcctcg taagcaaccg agacatgcca gatttttagg ggcagtttgc
    41881 acctaagcct cctcgattac gagccaatca gaatctgtgt ttcgcggacc aatcgtatgc
    41941 tagcgagtgc gaaagagcga gcgaatcata atgcttcagg tacgctcgcc aagacataga
    42001 atgcggctgt acgcaaatac gctcttatac ggtcctatac gtccaaagac agttacgcga
    42061 ggtaggaggt gggggctttt ccgtcagtga tagcttgatc tattaaagca gtgatgccca
    42121 ccagtctaga ttgttacgag cacgaataca accgttcgat tacttctact catctgtctt
    42181 tgcacacttg gtcgttgtac gcccagtcgt tcgcccgtcg ccacagctaa tcggttatca
    42241 ccaatataca tcaccatggc cagggaacac actgacataa acgaccctac acgattcgtc
    42301 ctctaccgat acacgccatc cctcccagca gccattatat tcgtcgtcct ctttgcgcta
    42361 tcaacattct atcatatctt tcagatcgga aagaagcgaa catggtactt cataccactt
    42421 gtcgttggtg gcatttgtaa ggcttgtagt ctatagtctt catgtctctc gctaacaaac
    42481 aacagttgag tttgtaggct acatcggtcg cgctcaatcg cactttgacc aatggaaact
    42541 tggtccattt attatgcagt cgctgcttct cctcgtcgcg cccgccttat tcgccgcctc
    42601 catctacatc atactcggtc gcatcattct gctcaccgat ggcgagaagc atagcttaat
    42661 tcgtcagaaa tggctcacaa agatcttcgt ggcaggcgat gttctctcgt ttctggtgca
    42721 gagtggcggt ggtggaatcc aggcatcagg atctgaaagc ggcatgaaaa ccggcgagaa
    42781 gctcataatt atcggcctct tcatccagct ggcattcttt gggttctttg tcatcgttgc
    42841 ggcgttgttt catatgcgtc tgcagaagta cggtcctgca tctacgactg tcagcctcag
    42901 cgcgctaccg tggaagagac acttgattgc actgtacgtc tcaagcggtc tcatcctcgt
    42961 ccgaagcgtc ttccgtgtca tcgaatacct tatgggtaat gcaggatatt tgctcagaca
    43021 tgaggttttc ctgtacgtgt ttgatgcggt attgatgctg ctcgttatgc tagtgttcaa
    43081 ctatatccat ccgagcgaag tcacagaact ttaccacgag aggatcacgg gcgagaaggc
    43141 ggcgcactca cgggacacca gcgatatcga gttgcagccg aaaaacggac gcgaagtcca
    43201 gggtggacca tggtcgtaag gacaaagcgt aggaatttgg aatcggcgat cgggttctcc
    43261 atatatgttc ggagttttgg agtcttgtac atgatataga acactggtag aggctatgca
    43321 tagcatatct cggtgcccgt tggtttttca ctagtctctc aatggagata tgccgattgt
    43381 cttgggtgag actaaaatgt ctctactcat gcttggattt tgcacttcac aactggacta
    43441 aaacgttttg ggtactgtat gtaggttcca ttacttgcac atcgcatgaa actcggatca
    43501 attctcgtaa cgagtttgga tcaatcagtt gcaccatgca gttcttgcat atgcatcctt
    43561 cggcacccat aagcaagtga tcacgaggcc aactttccgt atcctgctat accggcatct
    43621 atgtaccgga tagtctaccg gatctacctc aattcacgct atagaatatc tcttccgctt
    43681 gacaactgac tgtttgatgt accttcaaag atcgtgagta ctgtttaggt ttagcgtctt
    43741 cgactgtgtg aaccttcatt gggatttcaa aatgcacgtg cgccgtgagg caacaaggca
    43801 tcaactaccg actaacctaa tccgtccaaa caccaacaac tctcgatcgt gtacatatca
    43861 attctcaaca cggaccaagt gacccaaaac acgcttggaa agagcggtga agcattctag
    43921 aaaacatgtg aaaacattcc ggcccacttg acagccgtgc agaagtacct aggtacagca
    43981 cccagccagc aggttggtat gcacgtcaga aacgggtgtt tcagaatctc tcatgttcgg
    44041 gagaggggtg aatttcttga aagtggttcg ggctatctta gtgatggcac tccgtataca
    44101 ctaagctgga gaaataggaa tgcaacctcg tgcgagaaga cgctactcaa tgaagcggca
    44161 acagttcaat cactacaacc aagaattttg tatatagcct gtgcagggtt ttatcccaag
    44221 gagcttggaa gccatgctct aaagacgcgc gtctaatctt ctgctgcaac tgctcaccga
    44281 cttggttaga tacccacgat gactggcctt tgatcgcgca ggggaggtat acattcacga
    44341 ggcgaccacg ctgcaaaacg tacccacatc ggaaacttct tgcacgtggt ctaaagttaa
    44401 gcagatctcc tggtcgagaa aacattgcca tacatgtata tgcgcgtata tcagaagtac
    44461 catttaacca gcccgctaat ctcctccggg tatcaaacaa cgcttcgtct gtgcgtgacc
    44521 cacgggttga tctgcaacta tgtatgcata tcactgggca ctaacaaatc cgttgaatgc
    44581 cagtaagcga atcaccaacc cgaactctct tctcacgtga gttctgaagg attgctgcgt
    44641 aacagaaata cagttcctgc gcacatgcag cgacattgtt acccgatgtc ggcagattag
    44701 ggtttgagag tgctatggtc tgcatcaggt aagcacagca tcgcatgact tgcacaagga
    44761 aacgcgggga caatgt
//
