# Supplementary material for: A draft genome of the ascomycotal fungal species Pseudopithomyces maydicus (family Didymosphaeriaceae)
Source: bioRxiv preprint, doi:10.1101/2022.11.26.518055, version 1 (2022-11-29)
Supplement: Supplementary Results [file 518055_file09.zip › antiSMASH_download/contig_12.region001.gbk]

LOCUS       contig_12              48339 bp    DNA     linear   UNK 01-JAN-1980
DEFINITION  contig_12.
ACCESSION   contig_12
VERSION     contig_12
KEYWORDS    .
SOURCE      
  ORGANISM  
            .
COMMENT     ##antiSMASH-Data-START##
            Version      :: 6.0.1
            Run date     :: 2022-03-15 04:58:58
            NOTE: This is a single cluster extracted from a larger record!
            Orig. start  :: 1263495
            Orig. end    :: 1311834
            ##antiSMASH-Data-END##
FEATURES             Location/Qualifiers
     CDS             join(1..230,298..952)
                     /Name="input.path1.gene385"
                     /gene="input.path1.gene385"
                     /source="GlimmerHMM"
                     /transl_table=1
                     /translation="MKMKHSGPENLNSMGDMDGIWYRDITAIKEGPYVHAICGKGFPTK
                     SAVKKHHWGPKPGDLETTRGCWAKNNKPDVAWDAHVSCKDGPTRRPKHPTTGKGKVAAK
                     VVKLTAPFAPSMVPTVKTPGHANGSAVGLNSFVPAVPYTKNLAVPKPQNGRNDSVVAHL
                     DAQAAAAERNRQDAQPPWMTSSGYGSALTGHDLYSQMYSPMADLDMMQNQQNFAPWIYT
                     LPSQTQEATGSGAFAAAFGADTSRGLGSEDAESNKVKDVSRKLPRVPGAQVSVSRDDKK
                     TSKGPSSTRIRKK"
     protocluster    1..48339
                     /aStool="rule-based-clusters"
                     /contig_edge="False"
                     /core_location="join{[1282186:1282299](+),
                     [1282595:1282894](+), [1282943:1282969](+),
                     [1283089:1283390](+), [1283444:1285625](+),
                     [1285679:1285946](+), [1285985:1286250](+),
                     [1286667:1286842](+), [1286851:1287659](+),
                     [1287717:1287742](+), [1288457:1288644](+),
                     [1289058:1289149](+), [1289204:1289261](+),
                     [1289288:1289987](+), [1290341:1290815](+),
                     [1291010:1291460](+), [1292429:1293203](+),
                     [1293470:1293551](+), [1293557:1294117](+),
                     [1294142:1294181](+)}"
                     /cutoff="20000"
                     /detection_rule="cds(Condensation and (AMP-binding or
                     A-OX))"
                     /neighbourhood="20000"
                     /product="NRPS"
                     /protocluster_number="1"
                     /tool="antismash"
     proto_core      join(18692..18804,19101..19399,19449..19474,19595..19895,
                     19950..22130,22185..22451,22491..22755,23173..23347,
                     23357..24164,24223..24247,24963..25149,25564..25654,
                     25710..25766,25794..26492,26847..27320,27516..27965,
                     28935..29708,29976..30056,30063..30622,30648..30686)
                     /aStool="rule-based-clusters"
                     /tool="antismash"
                     /cutoff="20000"
                     /detection_rule="cds(Condensation and (AMP-binding or
                     A-OX))"
                     /neighbourhood="20000"
                     /product="NRPS"
                     /protocluster_number="1"
     protocluster    1..48339
                     /aStool="rule-based-clusters"
                     /contig_edge="False"
                     /core_location="join{[1282186:1282299](+),
                     [1282595:1282894](+), [1282943:1282969](+),
                     [1283089:1283390](+), [1283444:1285625](+),
                     [1285679:1285946](+), [1285985:1286250](+),
                     [1286667:1286842](+), [1286851:1287659](+),
                     [1287717:1287742](+), [1288457:1288644](+),
                     [1289058:1289149](+), [1289204:1289261](+),
                     [1289288:1289987](+), [1290341:1290815](+),
                     [1291010:1291460](+), [1292429:1293203](+),
                     [1293470:1293551](+), [1293557:1294117](+),
                     [1294142:1294181](+)}"
                     /cutoff="20000"
                     /detection_rule="cds(PKS_AT and (PKS_KS or ene_KS or mod_KS
                     or hyb_KS or itr_KS or tra_KS))"
                     /neighbourhood="20000"
                     /product="T1PKS"
                     /protocluster_number="2"
                     /tool="antismash"
     proto_core      join(18692..18804,19101..19399,19449..19474,19595..19895,
                     19950..22130,22185..22451,22491..22755,23173..23347,
                     23357..24164,24223..24247,24963..25149,25564..25654,
                     25710..25766,25794..26492,26847..27320,27516..27965,
                     28935..29708,29976..30056,30063..30622,30648..30686)
                     /aStool="rule-based-clusters"
                     /tool="antismash"
                     /cutoff="20000"
                     /detection_rule="cds(PKS_AT and (PKS_KS or ene_KS or mod_KS
                     or hyb_KS or itr_KS or tra_KS))"
                     /neighbourhood="20000"
                     /product="T1PKS"
                     /protocluster_number="2"
     cand_cluster    1..48339
                     /SMILES="C([*])C(-O)"
                     /candidate_cluster_number="1"
                     /contig_edge="False"
                     /detection_rules="cds(PKS_AT and (PKS_KS or ene_KS or
                     mod_KS or hyb_KS or itr_KS or tra_KS))"
                     /detection_rules="cds(Condensation and (AMP-binding or
                     A-OX))"
                     /kind="chemical_hybrid"
                     /product="T1PKS"
                     /product="NRPS"
                     /protoclusters="2"
                     /protoclusters="1"
                     /tool="antismash"
     region          1..48339
                     /candidate_cluster_numbers="1"
                     /contig_edge="False"
                     /product="T1PKS"
                     /product="NRPS"
                     /region_number="1"
                     /rules="cds(PKS_AT and (PKS_KS or ene_KS or mod_KS or
                     hyb_KS or itr_KS or tra_KS))"
                     /rules="cds(Condensation and (AMP-binding or A-OX))"
                     /tool="antismash"
     CDS             join(1847..2132,2228..2724,2835..3092)
                     /Name="input.path1.gene386"
                     /gene="input.path1.gene386"
                     /source="GlimmerHMM"
                     /transl_table=1
                     /translation="MWTRAVLPLFAVAVAAQYNTSEPAPSPNSTTGPDADGKYTIAAEG
                     IRAQFVPYGASISNLFINDTNGIERDIVLGFDNASHYSVDPYHVHLGGVPDGVDYHVDA
                     NENGGLDTLHGGSDGWDWRNFTVVAHTDQSITFSIVDPDGKEGFPGEVVSYITYTVTPY
                     TWHFKMVALATTKKTPIMLSSHVYWNLDGFANPDTPLTDNHTLHLPYSGQRIGVDNILI
                     PDGTILPNERYSVNDFWSAPKQLGANYSSPKSRTTAASAIDIFSDQEAFQVYSCPGMNG
                     VLPIKSTQGLEGRPRVVEKYGCVVMEVEDWIDAINHPEWQREKKQIFGPGDEPYVLEAK
                     YVFSVN"
     PFAM_domain     join(1958..2132,2228..2685)
                     /aSDomain="Aldose_epim"
                     /aSTool="clusterhmmer"
                     /database="32.0"
                     /db_xref="PF01263.20"
                     /db_xref="GO:0005975"
                     /db_xref="GO:0016853"
                     /description="Aldose 1-epimerase"
                     /detection="hmmscan"
                     /domain_id="clusterhmmer_input.path1.gene386_0001"
                     /evalue="1.40E-24"
                     /gene_ontologies="GO:0005975: carbohydrate metabolic
                     process"
                     /gene_ontologies="GO:0016853: isomerase activity"
                     /label="input.path1.gene386"
                     /locus_tag="input.path1.gene386"
                     /protein_end="248"
                     /protein_start="37"
                     /score="87.0"
                     /tool="antismash"
                     /translation="KYTIAAEGIRAQFVPYGASISNLFINDTNGIERDIVLGFDNASHY
                     SVDPYHVHLGGVPDGVDYHVDANENGGLDTLHGGSDGWDWRNFTVVAHTDQSITFSIVD
                     PDGKEGFPGEVVSYITYTVTPYTWHFKMVALATTKKTPIMLSSHVYWNLDGFANPDTPL
                     TDNHTLHLPYSGQRIGVDNILIPDGTILPNERYSVNDFWSAPKQLGAN"
     CDS             complement(join(3678..3835,3985..4364,4783..4853,
                     4974..4997,5454..5482,6083..6738,6927..6995,7111..7119,
                     7173..7469,7529..7578))
                     /Name="input.path1.gene387"
                     /gene="input.path1.gene387"
                     /gene_functions="biosynthetic-additional (smcogs)
                     SMCOG1062:glycosyltransferase, MGT family (Score: 55.1;
                     E-value: 1.3e-16)"
                     /gene_kind="biosynthetic-additional"
                     /source="GlimmerHMM"
                     /transl_table=1
                     /translation="MEYHGVTFNFAFNYVDHELGQASVILSVAYEIAIQSDWDVTIASF
                     ASLQSQVDALNRTFETTMNWYAIPGKSMKDCLAANGLDFLPIHAPGVKGAVKAYRECLP
                     YVIAPWTPEEYDRHCAGSFKDHIVNEQPYQGVVWKYSVNALSNGLSSIFSNFDPAIPYL
                     VPSTPSIDFPLTIPRNVHGCGPILLPLPPTSSSSPTSTPPTILFNLGSHTKYTSVETNA
                     IISALRILLASHPTLHVTWKYQAADAYAEEHNGRSIAALPPRISSRITQIPWLSHTPLT
                     LLSQPSTVLTVHHGGANSFHEALAAGVPQVICPRWLDTYEFARRAEWLGVGVMGNERAA
                     PGFEDRELAEAMGKVLGGEAEEEKKSKGKSYRDIPEPPGGSFIYGHFRYMISMGNGEAE
                     MKWQGVQEKNNDPHTPSLSPFPHHAVFEVGAWAARVALDIITLTAMGRDFGAIQNADSQ
                     LAVVYSRVVEPTLGHMLIAILRIYLPSCVVEALPIKSNHDQAAAMHTIRGLCRELLHEK
                     KETRSDGKDILSTTSRRNQNQGSATGKARGGNAVGRDAGAGTGVCRGSSEILSPDFIDH
                     ARAV"
     PFAM_domain     complement(6087..6551)
                     /aSDomain="UDPGT"
                     /aSTool="clusterhmmer"
                     /database="32.0"
                     /db_xref="PF00201.18"
                     /db_xref="GO:0016758"
                     /description="UDP-glucoronosyl and UDP-glucosyl
                     transferase"
                     /detection="hmmscan"
                     /domain_id="clusterhmmer_input.path1.gene387_0002"
                     /evalue="3.00E-06"
                     /gene_ontologies="GO:0016758: transferase activity,
                     transferring hexosyl groups"
                     /label="input.path1.gene387"
                     /locus_tag="input.path1.gene387"
                     /protein_end="359"
                     /protein_start="204"
                     /score="26.3"
                     /tool="antismash"
                     /translation="ILFNLGSHTKYTSVETNAIISALRILLASHPTLHVTWKYQAADAY
                     AEEHNGRSIAALPPRISSRITQIPWLSHTPLTLLSQPSTVLTVHHGGANSFHEALAAGV
                     PQVICPRWLDTYEFARRAEWLGVGVMGNERAAPGFEDRELAEAMGKVLGGE"
     CDS             join(8041..8420,8606..9113,9479..9619)
                     /NRPS_PKS="Domain: PKS_ER (14-126). E-value: 4.2e-19.
                     Score: 60.5. Matches aSDomain:
                     nrpspksdomains_input.path1.gene388_PKS_ER.1"
                     /NRPS_PKS="type: other"
                     /Name="input.path1.gene388"
                     /gene="input.path1.gene388"
                     /gene_functions="biosynthetic-additional (smcogs)
                     SMCOG1028:crotonyl-CoA reductase / alcohol dehydrogenase
                     (Score: 85.7; E-value: 5.4e-26)"
                     /gene_kind="biosynthetic-additional"
                     /source="GlimmerHMM"
                     /transl_table=1
                     /translation="MAIIAGPNGEFKVATAHPVTPLADGELIVKTVAVALNPVDTKLMG
                     PFITQNAIFGYDLAGVVVAVGKASVREFKVGDRVCGSARGQNPNKPLGGAFAEYVSVPA
                     DITLKIPEHMSFEEAASLGTAIACGSHTIATCSPKNFDLVKTYGADEVFDYKSPTCAEN
                     IRVTTKNSMKFAFDCITTEATTKICYSAIGRAGGKYVALNPYSESAASRKVITPDWILA
                     TTIVGEGSAWPEPYRREPDPEIRKVATAMYSSVQELLDNKMLKPHPIEVSNGGLPAILE
                     GVERLRKSEISGKKLFHGPTLTTLNCHMQDGRSVKVKSVWERTLLKKIFHNFYVVAFES
                     QA"
     aSDomain        8083..8418
                     /aSDomain="PKS_ER"
                     /aSTool="nrps_pks_domains"
                     /database="nrpspksdomains.hmm"
                     /detection="hmmscan"
                     /domain_id="nrpspksdomains_input.path1.gene388_PKS_ER.1"
                     /evalue="4.20E-19"
                     /label="input.path1.gene388_PKS_ER.1"
                     /locus_tag="input.path1.gene388"
                     /protein_end="126"
                     /protein_start="14"
                     /score="60.5"
                     /tool="antismash"
                     /translation="TAHPVTPLADGELIVKTVAVALNPVDTKLMGPFITQNAIFGYDLA
                     GVVVAVGKASVREFKVGDRVCGSARGQNPNKPLGGAFAEYVSVPADITLKIPEHMSFEE
                     AASLGTAI"
     aSModule        8083..8418
                     /domains="nrpspksdomains_input.path1.gene388_PKS_ER.1"
                     /incomplete
                     /locus_tags="input.path1.gene388"
                     /tool="antismash"
                     /type="pks"
     PFAM_domain     8113..8286
                     /aSDomain="ADH_N"
                     /aSTool="clusterhmmer"
                     /database="32.0"
                     /db_xref="PF08240.12"
                     /db_xref="GO:0055114"
                     /description="Alcohol dehydrogenase GroES-like domain"
                     /detection="hmmscan"
                     /domain_id="clusterhmmer_input.path1.gene388_0003"
                     /evalue="1.60E-04"
                     /gene_ontologies="GO:0055114: oxidation-reduction process"
                     /label="input.path1.gene388"
                     /locus_tag="input.path1.gene388"
                     /protein_end="82"
                     /protein_start="24"
                     /score="21.5"
                     /tool="antismash"
                     /translation="GELIVKTVAVALNPVDTKLMGPFITQNAIFGYDLAGVVVAVGKAS
                     VREFKVGDRVCGS"
     CDS_motif       8200..8238
                     /aSTool="nrps_pks_domains"
                     /database="abmotifs"
                     /detection="hmmscan"
                     /domain_id="nrpspksmotif_input.path1.gene388_0001"
                     /evalue="2.00E-03"
                     /label="PKSI-ER_m2"
                     /locus_tag="input.path1.gene388"
                     /protein_end="66"
                     /protein_start="53"
                     /score="11.1"
                     /tool="antismash"
                     /translation="FGYDLAGVVVAVG"
     CDS             10340..10474
                     /ID="input.cds389.1"
                     /Name="input.path1.gene389"
                     /Note="single-exon"
                     /gene="input.path1.gene389"
                     /phase="0"
                     /source="GlimmerHMM"
                     /transl_table=1
                     /translation="MSPHDYVFYAAKDDFALVSARQDRPSGANHRQLIPVGTDAADSA"
     CDS             join(13783..13915,13969..14467,14531..14888,14938..15129)
                     /Name="input.path1.gene390"
                     /gene="input.path1.gene390"
                     /source="GlimmerHMM"
                     /transl_table=1
                     /translation="MVLVLEKINGALAGSIGLVAETIAAYKKQEQHDSARADPHLATIP
                     PALETDEQQWGLDEVSDHLLQDSTISHTHNDHDALDGEHKTIRSPSQQADEFLKRHPCP
                     LQAAGEHTAHGRLAHPVIIPQRRPGDRLRGFVRAYAPELMNCGIDQDTWIDLLVTFTRT
                     SRAPKWMAALNLAGSAGFAIPVHAAGFGVGIAVQIVTAIAMELKGRSQSNEFLKKLNEG
                     FFRPRGLYCLIMAFDNTYETSLTEGDLLHNAKESSTSKTGVKKLKNKIRTHNGFSGPVD
                     FPDAAPLVFPELDWLEKNGTDDQKKKISGNLKFRKFVADYYDRRAQAEYAFKNPTSPLS
                     TTPSRGFASKYGNPGDATNLSPLSLATHGLVPYTQSMYLDRNRGGNRKIKDVR"
     CDS             complement(join(16478..16614,16779..16812,17307..17647,
                     17744..17753))
                     /Name="input.path1.gene391"
                     /gene="input.path1.gene391"
                     /source="GlimmerHMM"
                     /transl_table=1
                     /translation="MVIALELQNVSWFIRKAIVNAPVTMEIIQELEPSSNIISITSTQS
                     ILGRTIEDIRLLDWDRELQQTHPLFGQTRTRTRSSIARDIIGHEYLLESLADDEYVVEV
                     LVESVMDTWKSHQRTVTATTMRERGRNSTVELCDLRFQTIPNTFMPSYQEEGMTEKACC
                     GISRGQEHIE"
     aSDomain        join(18692..18804,19101..19399,19449..19474,19595..19895,
                     19950..19990)
                     /ASF="found active site histidines: True"
                     /aSDomain="PKS_KS"
                     /aSTool="nrps_pks_domains"
                     /database="nrpspksdomains.hmm"
                     /detection="hmmscan"
                     /domain_id="nrpspksdomains_input.path1.gene392_PKS_KS.1"
                     /evalue="1.60E-81"
                     /label="input.path1.gene392_PKS_KS.1"
                     /locus_tag="input.path1.gene392"
                     /protein_end="260"
                     /protein_start="0"
                     /score="266.1"
                     /tool="antismash"
                     /translation="MEVTYEAIESAGLSIEALSGTDTAVYVGIMCNDYAQITNVNMLSP
                     TGRSRMWSANADGYARGEGVAVIVLKTLSKAISDGDTIEAVIRETGVNQDGRTPGITMP
                     SSSAQAELIRSTYARAGLDLGQKSDRPSFFEAHGTGTKAGDPQEARAIHSAFFGDGNTC
                     ENETIYVGSIKTILGHTEGTAGLAGILKASLAVQNKIIPPNMLFDILNPDIEPYYGNLQ
                     VPVEPKEWPQLPPGVPCRASVNSFGFGGTNAHAIVENY"
     aSModule        18692..26266
                     /complete
                     /domains="nrpspksdomains_input.path1.gene392_PKS_KS.1"
                     /domains="nrpspksdomains_input.path1.gene392_PKS_AT.1"
                     /domains="nrpspksdomains_input.path1.gene392_PKS_DH.1"
                     /domains="nrpspksdomains_input.path1.gene392_cMT.1"
                     /domains="nrpspksdomains_input.path1.gene392_PKS_PP.1"
                     /iterative
                     /locus_tags="input.path1.gene392"
                     /monomer_pairings="pk -> Me-pk"
                     /tool="antismash"
                     /type="pks"
     CDS             join(18692..18804,19101..19399,19449..19474,19595..19895,
                     19950..22130,22185..22451,22491..22755,23173..23347,
                     23357..24164,24223..24247,24963..25149,25564..25654,
                     25710..25766,25794..26492,26847..27320,27516..27965,
                     28935..29708,29976..30056,30063..30622,30648..30686)
                     /NRPS_PKS="Domain: PKS_KS(Iterative-KS) (0-260). E-value:
                     1.6e-81. Score: 266.1. Matches aSDomain:
                     nrpspksdomains_input.path1.gene392_PKS_KS.1"
                     /NRPS_PKS="Domain: PKS_AT (366-684). E-value: 1.6e-82.
                     Score: 269.0. Matches aSDomain:
                     nrpspksdomains_input.path1.gene392_PKS_AT.1"
                     /NRPS_PKS="Domain: PKS_DH (759-931). E-value: 1.3e-13.
                     Score: 43.4. Matches aSDomain:
                     nrpspksdomains_input.path1.gene392_PKS_DH.1"
                     /NRPS_PKS="Domain: cMT (1150-1288). E-value: 1.1e-44.
                     Score: 143.9. Matches aSDomain:
                     nrpspksdomains_input.path1.gene392_cMT.1"
                     /NRPS_PKS="Domain: PKS_PP (1681-1756). E-value: 1e-13.
                     Score: 43.2. Matches aSDomain:
                     nrpspksdomains_input.path1.gene392_PKS_PP.1"
                     /NRPS_PKS="Domain: Condensation_LCL (1827-1995). E-value:
                     3.8e-26. Score: 83.6. Matches aSDomain:
                     nrpspksdomains_input.path1.gene392_Condensation_LCL.1"
                     /NRPS_PKS="Domain: TD (2397-2607). E-value: 4.7e-43. Score:
                     138.9. Matches aSDomain:
                     nrpspksdomains_input.path1.gene392_TD.1"
                     /NRPS_PKS="type: PKS/NRPS-like protein"
                     /Name="input.path1.gene392"
                     /gene="input.path1.gene392"
                     /gene_functions="biosynthetic (rule-based-clusters) T1PKS:
                     PKS_AT"
                     /gene_functions="biosynthetic (rule-based-clusters) T1PKS:
                     itr_KS"
                     /gene_functions="biosynthetic (rule-based-clusters) NRPS:
                     AMP-binding"
                     /gene_functions="biosynthetic (rule-based-clusters) NRPS:
                     Condensation"
                     /gene_functions="biosynthetic-additional
                     (rule-based-clusters) PP-binding"
                     /gene_functions="biosynthetic-additional
                     (rule-based-clusters) NAD_binding_4"
                     /gene_functions="biosynthetic-additional (smcogs)
                     SMCOG1022:Beta-ketoacyl synthase (Score: 116.8; E-value:
                     2.1e-35)"
                     /gene_kind="biosynthetic"
                     /sec_met_domain="Condensation (E-value: 3.3e-22, bitscore:
                     74.6, seeds: 42, tool: rule-based-clusters)"
                     /sec_met_domain="AMP-binding (E-value: 3e-28, bitscore:
                     94.2, seeds: 400, tool: rule-based-clusters)"
                     /sec_met_domain="PP-binding (E-value: 1e-08, bitscore:
                     31.3, seeds: 164, tool: rule-based-clusters)"
                     /sec_met_domain="PKS_AT (E-value: 2.5e-81, bitscore: 269.0,
                     seeds: 1682, tool: rule-based-clusters)"
                     /sec_met_domain="itr_KS (E-value: 1.3e-83, bitscore: 276.8,
                     seeds: 96, tool: rule-based-clusters)"
                     /sec_met_domain="NAD_binding_4 (E-value: 3.7e-29, bitscore:
                     97.2, seeds: 102, tool: rule-based-clusters)"
                     /source="GlimmerHMM"
                     /transl_table=1
                     /translation="MEVTYEAIESAGLSIEALSGTDTAVYVGIMCNDYAQITNVNMLSP
                     TGRSRMWSANADGYARGEGVAVIVLKTLSKAISDGDTIEAVIRETGVNQDGRTPGITMP
                     SSSAQAELIRSTYARAGLDLGQKSDRPSFFEAHGTGTKAGDPQEARAIHSAFFGDGNTC
                     ENETIYVGSIKTILGHTEGTAGLAGILKASLAVQNKIIPPNMLFDILNPDIEPYYGNLQ
                     VPVEPKEWPQLPPGVPCRASVNSFGFGGTNAHAIVENYEPPSRRTAQMKQSIITAIPFM
                     FSSYSDKALSAQLATFLQHLETTHDTELRDLAWSLSRRSSFNVRIAISGNNVDTLKEKV
                     RARLQSKTEGNSLGIRPSSQHHKILGIFTGQGAQWPTMGLGLLEVSKVAREAFGLMQRS
                     LCELPDGDRPTWSLHNELAKSAEDSNIMQGDYGQVLCVAVQIMLVRVLRSVGVEFDAVV
                     GHSSGEIGAAYAAGYLKAKDAIRVAYYRGKYGKLALGREGCSGAMLAVGTSMEDAEELC
                     NLDDFAGRIQIAASNSSASVTLSGDAHAIKEAQFILEDEMKFVRALRVDTAYHSYHMVP
                     CAEPYLEAMKACKIEVTVPDSHCRWFSSVLGGKEIKPDVSAVLSGTYWRDNLVQPVLFS
                     HALKKTLSQVGDIGLVLEVGPHASLKGPVNLTFEEKLNRIVPYTALLTRNGIDLECFSE
                     SIGAVWSNLLTPSLDFNKVDAMCALSSDDVPQLRKSAPRYSWDHDRKFWMESRQSAVLR
                     LRPNSHHELLGIRIENNGRIYRWRNFIKPSELSWAKGHQVQSQLIFPGAGFSVMAIEAG
                     CCLMPMEEIALIELTDIEIMRAMTFQDENDSVETQCSLTNIIFNGFTVHAEFFCEICLS
                     KDLGFVEASRSRVKLHCGAPTSDSLPDRVSDELPMSEVDIEYFYQTLWDLGYNYTGMFR
                     SVTTLKRTTDSAIGVIHVDSGEDYSTDTLFHPGPLDVAFQTIFGAMGAPGDGRLWTVLV
                     PTKIKRISINPLACQNKSGIGCDLQFDAKVSVSLLDGIVGDVDLFDSSGIHKCVQVEGL
                     QVSPLSPVTENDDKYAARGIPEWTLTDEEWEQAFYVERACFFYIKQLHDTITLEEREKC
                     EWHPSKMLGWAADVVKVVSRGEHPIIKQEWMHDTWELLEGPLNDFFSQAQSTFSQHSSR
                     ILYKVFDVTKEPSKQNALERAYDLVIASNVLHATPNLEQTLTNLLKPGGYLVMLEVTDI
                     EPLRPTFFFGCLPDWWVGEADGRPHHPLLPTESWGEIFRKTGFSGLDSSTPKHNVFMAP
                     FSVMLTQAVDNQIEIIRQPLVTTNKIIIDNLLILGGSTLHSYGIIADIKLKLDPFVKAT
                     TTVETLESLKQEHFSPKQVVLSLLELDDPVFEPFTPQRFMALQLLAERSRNVVWVVQGG
                     SGDQPYSNMMVGVSRCLVGEQPEMLFQIVDFDVQENICTSYIAESLLRMVISDGWKGSV
                     EPYCPVWALEREVRYQKVGGVQYAKKYYQKLSHLSESTKELSIETAIGAVVSEDIFQTI
                     DWTRLDKALVRMFPLEDEVTFKGDKTYFLTSYAAANGYMTSVVEGRRKRGLVGSVMHLA
                     GVFGIGYITRTDRGIIERLEYDFHQFFAEAVSASSPESGKCYEVGSALRPIDPELEDNP
                     PGWLDMPRLAYYKVSKRSSTEDSQSKSISVRAQLKEATTIQDATDIMTKGLVTKLYKQL
                     GMSPEDNLISSDTSLVDLGIDSLVAVDLRVWFTKELDLDMPVLKLLGGATVAQMVEDTI
                     ERMSPTLIPNVAAKTATESNEAINQTLTQKQITNIVEDPVVFGTNDRGDYLQMDNLKVE
                     ENDPLHQSHQGTTVTSKNSSLRLETIEVANTETARTVCQEVGDTVFDISGGQTLRILLL
                     SISSESHWLVLALHHISIDGFSFNILLDELNALYQGKRLPPVTMHFTDVVSKQNKYMRN
                     EDSSSEVEYWTKTLGKIPDAIPLFPIAKVASRLPVTTYHLEEAPMVTIDADTSSKIHQT
                     FKQKAEDVRKKSYAALANSTIPFNALLDNLDVTRSATHTPVFQVFMDYISHRFPMPDGL
                     GVVDEKVSAHLTHNFFDLAVDVNDVTGNEIYIRFRGQQYLYSKSGVQLLLDSFVRLVKL
                     CAELLPGQPVSNPALYNPVEVEKVLKISRAEAGVVTSAEIDVSTISADAQIAISIGRPL
                     ANIAVYVVGKDLRPVPAGVSGEILIAGAGNIETYLKNAERSAKSFLEDSITPNGFYQGQ
                     IGTLYRSGDMGRYETDGQLYFKGRIAGDLQVKLNGVRVELEDIERSILSAAGGVITNTV
                     AVVKRDPDFLVAFVQFAQDFTVAEHQNFLDALLQRLTLPRSMIPAMLIPTDIFPLNSHG
                     KLDRQAVAAMPFPKSFVEDDGQLNETERALQELWIECLPRSILETTHISSQILTGSTGY
                     LGSRILKLLTEDERVAIIHSLREHTEKSPRTLAIESPKLRLHAGEFSQPQLGLKQQDFE
                     VLAETVDLIVHCGANRSFWDYFDNLRGPNVKSTKTLVDMACTNRTPIHFISSGGVHLLR
                     NSTDAWDYPTESVAAFPPPSDGSNGYIASKWVSEVYLENAGKELGIPAYIHRFVPAAAT
                     TMSAPPMELLEEFRHLAVRLKALPAPSGWLMDWLPRSWETY"
     PFAM_domain     join(18791..18804,19101..19215)
                     /aSDomain="ketoacyl-synt"
                     /aSTool="clusterhmmer"
                     /database="32.0"
                     /db_xref="PF00109.26"
                     /description="Beta-ketoacyl synthase, N-terminal domain"
                     /detection="hmmscan"
                     /domain_id="clusterhmmer_input.path1.gene392_0004"
                     /evalue="1.50E-06"
                     /label="input.path1.gene392"
                     /locus_tag="input.path1.gene392"
                     /protein_end="76"
                     /protein_start="33"
                     /score="28.0"
                     /tool="antismash"
                     /translation="YAQITNVNMLSPTGRSRMWSANADGYARGEGVAVIVLKTLSKA"
     CDS_motif       19141..19179
                     /aSTool="nrps_pks_domains"
                     /database="abmotifs"
                     /detection="hmmscan"
                     /domain_id="nrpspksmotif_input.path1.gene392_0001"
                     /evalue="2.40E-03"
                     /label="PKSI-KS_m4"
                     /locus_tag="input.path1.gene392"
                     /protein_end="64"
                     /protein_start="51"
                     /score="11.2"
                     /tool="antismash"
                     /translation="WSANADGYARGEG"
     CDS_motif       19216..19257
                     /aSTool="nrps_pks_domains"
                     /database="abmotifs"
                     /detection="hmmscan"
                     /domain_id="nrpspksmotif_input.path1.gene392_0002"
                     /evalue="9.90E+00"
                     /label="C3_dual_135-156"
                     /locus_tag="input.path1.gene392"
                     /protein_end="90"
                     /protein_start="76"
                     /score="-0.3"
                     /tool="antismash"
                     /translation="ISDGDTIEAVIRET"
     PFAM_domain     join(19240..19399,19449..19474,19595..19771)
                     /aSDomain="Ketoacyl-synt_C"
                     /aSTool="clusterhmmer"
                     /database="32.0"
                     /db_xref="PF02801.22"
                     /description="Beta-ketoacyl synthase, C-terminal domain"
                     /detection="hmmscan"
                     /domain_id="clusterhmmer_input.path1.gene392_0005"
                     /evalue="1.10E-27"
                     /label="input.path1.gene392"
                     /locus_tag="input.path1.gene392"
                     /protein_end="205"
                     /protein_start="84"
                     /score="96.4"
                     /tool="antismash"
                     /translation="AVIRETGVNQDGRTPGITMPSSSAQAELIRSTYARAGLDLGQKSD
                     RPSFFEAHGTGTKAGDPQEARAIHSAFFGDGNTCENETIYVGSIKTILGHTEGTAGLAG
                     ILKASLAVQNKIIPPNM"
     CDS_motif       join(19387..19399,19449..19474,19595..19600)
                     /aSTool="nrps_pks_domains"
                     /database="abmotifs"
                     /detection="hmmscan"
                     /domain_id="nrpspksmotif_input.path1.gene392_0003"
                     /evalue="1.60E-03"
                     /label="PKSI-KS_m5"
                     /locus_tag="input.path1.gene392"
                     /protein_end="148"
                     /protein_start="133"
                     /score="11.0"
                     /tool="antismash"
                     /translation="FEAHGTGTKAGDPQE"
     PFAM_domain     join(19787..19895,19950..20185)
                     /aSDomain="KAsynt_C_assoc"
                     /aSTool="clusterhmmer"
                     /database="32.0"
                     /db_xref="PF16197.5"
                     /description="Ketoacyl-synthetase C-terminal extension"
                     /detection="hmmscan"
                     /domain_id="clusterhmmer_input.path1.gene392_0006"
                     /evalue="1.10E-13"
                     /label="input.path1.gene392"
                     /locus_tag="input.path1.gene392"
                     /protein_end="325"
                     /protein_start="210"
                     /score="51.5"
                     /tool="antismash"
                     /translation="NPDIEPYYGNLQVPVEPKEWPQLPPGVPCRASVNSFGFGGTNAHA
                     IVENYEPPSRRTAQMKQSIITAIPFMFSSYSDKALSAQLATFLQHLETTHDTELRDLAW
                     SLSRRSSFNVR"
     CDS_motif       20309..20359
                     /aSTool="nrps_pks_domains"
                     /database="abmotifs"
                     /detection="hmmscan"
                     /domain_id="nrpspksmotif_input.path1.gene392_0004"
                     /evalue="3.00E-04"
                     /label="PKSI-AT-mM_m1"
                     /locus_tag="input.path1.gene392"
                     /protein_end="383"
                     /protein_start="366"
                     /score="13.5"
                     /tool="antismash"
                     /translation="IFTGQGAQWPTMGLGLL"
     PFAM_domain     20309..21229
                     /aSDomain="Acyl_transf_1"
                     /aSTool="clusterhmmer"
                     /database="32.0"
                     /db_xref="PF00698.21"
                     /description="Acyl transferase domain"
                     /detection="hmmscan"
                     /domain_id="clusterhmmer_input.path1.gene392_0007"
                     /evalue="5.10E-38"
                     /label="input.path1.gene392"
                     /locus_tag="input.path1.gene392"
                     /protein_end="673"
                     /protein_start="366"
                     /score="131.3"
                     /tool="antismash"
                     /translation="IFTGQGAQWPTMGLGLLEVSKVAREAFGLMQRSLCELPDGDRPTW
                     SLHNELAKSAEDSNIMQGDYGQVLCVAVQIMLVRVLRSVGVEFDAVVGHSSGEIGAAYA
                     AGYLKAKDAIRVAYYRGKYGKLALGREGCSGAMLAVGTSMEDAEELCNLDDFAGRIQIA
                     ASNSSASVTLSGDAHAIKEAQFILEDEMKFVRALRVDTAYHSYHMVPCAEPYLEAMKAC
                     KIEVTVPDSHCRWFSSVLGGKEIKPDVSAVLSGTYWRDNLVQPVLFSHALKKTLSQVGD
                     IGLVLEVGPHASLKGPVNLTFEEKLN"
     aSDomain        20309..21262
                     /ASF="Neither malonyl-CoA or methylmalonyl-CoA specific"
                     /ASF="found active site serine: True, scaffold matched
                     GHGE: True"
                     /aSDomain="PKS_AT"
                     /aSTool="nrps_pks_domains"
                     /database="nrpspksdomains.hmm"
                     /detection="hmmscan"
                     /domain_id="nrpspksdomains_input.path1.gene392_PKS_AT.1"
                     /evalue="1.60E-82"
                     /label="input.path1.gene392_PKS_AT.1"
                     /locus_tag="input.path1.gene392"
                     /protein_end="684"
                     /protein_start="366"
                     /score="269.0"
                     /specificity="consensus: pk"
                     /specificity="PKS signature: Malonyl-CoA"
                     /specificity="Minowa: mmal"
                     /tool="antismash"
                     /translation="IFTGQGAQWPTMGLGLLEVSKVAREAFGLMQRSLCELPDGDRPTW
                     SLHNELAKSAEDSNIMQGDYGQVLCVAVQIMLVRVLRSVGVEFDAVVGHSSGEIGAAYA
                     AGYLKAKDAIRVAYYRGKYGKLALGREGCSGAMLAVGTSMEDAEELCNLDDFAGRIQIA
                     ASNSSASVTLSGDAHAIKEAQFILEDEMKFVRALRVDTAYHSYHMVPCAEPYLEAMKAC
                     KIEVTVPDSHCRWFSSVLGGKEIKPDVSAVLSGTYWRDNLVQPVLFSHALKKTLSQVGD
                     IGLVLEVGPHASLKGPVNLTFEEKLNRIVPYTALLTR"
     CDS_motif       20561..20668
                     /aSTool="nrps_pks_domains"
                     /database="abmotifs"
                     /detection="hmmscan"
                     /domain_id="nrpspksmotif_input.path1.gene392_0005"
                     /evalue="2.00E-11"
                     /label="PKSI-AT-mM_m3"
                     /locus_tag="input.path1.gene392"
                     /protein_end="486"
                     /protein_start="450"
                     /score="36.2"
                     /tool="antismash"
                     /translation="GVEFDAVVGHSSGEIGAAYAAGYLKAKDAIRVAYYR"
     CDS_motif       21068..21112
                     /aSTool="nrps_pks_domains"
                     /database="abmotifs"
                     /detection="hmmscan"
                     /domain_id="nrpspksmotif_input.path1.gene392_0006"
                     /evalue="1.00E-02"
                     /label="PKSI-AT-mM_m8"
                     /locus_tag="input.path1.gene392"
                     /protein_end="634"
                     /protein_start="619"
                     /score="8.8"
                     /tool="antismash"
                     /translation="SGTYWRDNLVQPVLF"
     aSDomain        21488..22003
                     /ASF="catalytic triad H,G,P inconclusive"
                     /aSDomain="PKS_DH"
                     /aSTool="nrps_pks_domains"
                     /database="nrpspksdomains.hmm"
                     /detection="hmmscan"
                     /domain_id="nrpspksdomains_input.path1.gene392_PKS_DH.1"
                     /evalue="1.30E-13"
                     /label="input.path1.gene392_PKS_DH.1"
                     /locus_tag="input.path1.gene392"
                     /protein_end="931"
                     /protein_start="759"
                     /score="43.4"
                     /tool="antismash"
                     /translation="HELLGIRIENNGRIYRWRNFIKPSELSWAKGHQVQSQLIFPGAGF
                     SVMAIEAGCCLMPMEEIALIELTDIEIMRAMTFQDENDSVETQCSLTNIIFNGFTVHAE
                     FFCEICLSKDLGFVEASRSRVKLHCGAPTSDSLPDRVSDELPMSEVDIEYFYQTLWDLG
                     YNYTGMFRS"
     PFAM_domain     join(21488..22130,22185..22429)
                     /aSDomain="PS-DH"
                     /aSTool="clusterhmmer"
                     /database="32.0"
                     /db_xref="PF14765.6"
                     /description="Polyketide synthase dehydratase"
                     /detection="hmmscan"
                     /domain_id="clusterhmmer_input.path1.gene392_0008"
                     /evalue="5.70E-40"
                     /label="input.path1.gene392"
                     /locus_tag="input.path1.gene392"
                     /protein_end="1055"
                     /protein_start="759"
                     /score="137.4"
                     /tool="antismash"
                     /translation="HELLGIRIENNGRIYRWRNFIKPSELSWAKGHQVQSQLIFPGAGF
                     SVMAIEAGCCLMPMEEIALIELTDIEIMRAMTFQDENDSVETQCSLTNIIFNGFTVHAE
                     FFCEICLSKDLGFVEASRSRVKLHCGAPTSDSLPDRVSDELPMSEVDIEYFYQTLWDLG
                     YNYTGMFRSVTTLKRTTDSAIGVIHVDSGEDYSTDTLFHPGPLDVAFQTIFGAMGAPGD
                     GRLWTVLVPTKIKRISINPLACQNKSGIGCDLQFDAKVSVSLLDGIVGDVDLFDSSGIH
                     KCVQVEGLQVSPLSP"
     CDS_motif       21575..21646
                     /aSTool="nrps_pks_domains"
                     /database="abmotifs"
                     /detection="hmmscan"
                     /domain_id="nrpspksmotif_input.path1.gene392_0007"
                     /evalue="2.30E-08"
                     /label="PKSI-DH_m2"
                     /locus_tag="input.path1.gene392"
                     /protein_end="812"
                     /protein_start="788"
                     /score="26.5"
                     /tool="antismash"
                     /translation="KGHQVQSQLIFPGAGFSVMAIEAG"
     aSDomain        join(22754..22755,23173..23347,23357..23593)
                     /aSDomain="MT"
                     /aSTool="nrps_pks_domains"
                     /database="nrpspksdomains.hmm"
                     /detection="hmmscan"
                     /domain_id="nrpspksdomains_input.path1.gene392_cMT.1"
                     /domain_subtype="cMT"
                     /evalue="1.10E-44"
                     /label="input.path1.gene392_cMT.1"
                     /locus_tag="input.path1.gene392"
                     /protein_end="1288"
                     /protein_start="1150"
                     /score="143.9"
                     /tool="antismash"
                     /translation="DFFSQAQSTFSQHSSRILYKVFDVTKEPSKQNALERAYDLVIASN
                     VLHATPNLEQTLTNLLKPGGYLVMLEVTDIEPLRPTFFFGCLPDWWVGEADGRPHHPLL
                     PTESWGEIFRKTGFSGLDSSTPKHNVFMAPFSVM"
     aSDomain        26042..26266
                     /aSDomain="PKS_PP"
                     /aSTool="nrps_pks_domains"
                     /database="nrpspksdomains.hmm"
                     /detection="hmmscan"
                     /domain_id="nrpspksdomains_input.path1.gene392_PKS_PP.1"
                     /evalue="1.00E-13"
                     /label="input.path1.gene392_PKS_PP.1"
                     /locus_tag="input.path1.gene392"
                     /protein_end="1756"
                     /protein_start="1681"
                     /score="43.2"
                     /tool="antismash"
                     /translation="TDIMTKGLVTKLYKQLGMSPEDNLISSDTSLVDLGIDSLVAVDLR
                     VWFTKELDLDMPVLKLLGGATVAQMVEDTI"
     PFAM_domain     26066..26257
                     /aSDomain="PP-binding"
                     /aSTool="clusterhmmer"
                     /database="32.0"
                     /db_xref="PF00550.25"
                     /description="Phosphopantetheine attachment site"
                     /detection="hmmscan"
                     /domain_id="clusterhmmer_input.path1.gene392_0009"
                     /evalue="1.70E-08"
                     /label="input.path1.gene392"
                     /locus_tag="input.path1.gene392"
                     /protein_end="1753"
                     /protein_start="1689"
                     /score="34.7"
                     /tool="antismash"
                     /translation="VTKLYKQLGMSPEDNLISSDTSLVDLGIDSLVAVDLRVWFTKELD
                     LDMPVLKLLGGATVAQMVE"
     aSDomain        join(26480..26492,26847..27320,27516..27532)
                     /aSDomain="Condensation"
                     /aSTool="nrps_pks_domains"
                     /database="nrpspksdomains.hmm"
                     /detection="hmmscan"
                     /domain_id="nrpspksdomains_input.path1.gene392_Condensation
                     _LCL.1"
                     /domain_subtype="Condensation_LCL"
                     /evalue="3.80E-26"
                     /label="input.path1.gene392_Condensation_LCL.1"
                     /locus_tag="input.path1.gene392"
                     /protein_end="1995"
                     /protein_start="1827"
                     /score="83.6"
                     /tool="antismash"
                     /translation="TVTSKNSSLRLETIEVANTETARTVCQEVGDTVFDISGGQTLRIL
                     LLSISSESHWLVLALHHISIDGFSFNILLDELNALYQGKRLPPVTMHFTDVVSKQNKYM
                     RNEDSSSEVEYWTKTLGKIPDAIPLFPIAKVASRLPVTTYHLEEAPMVTIDADTSSKIH
                     QTFKQ"
     aSModule        26480..30610
                     /domains="nrpspksdomains_input.path1.gene392_Condensation_L
                     CL.1"
                     /domains="nrpspksdomains_input.path1.gene392_TD.1"
                     /final_module
                     /incomplete
                     /locus_tags="input.path1.gene392"
                     /tool="antismash"
                     /type="nrps"
     PFAM_domain     join(26486..26492,26847..27320,27516..27529)
                     /aSDomain="Condensation"
                     /aSTool="clusterhmmer"
                     /database="32.0"
                     /db_xref="PF00668.20"
                     /description="Condensation domain"
                     /detection="hmmscan"
                     /domain_id="clusterhmmer_input.path1.gene392_0010"
                     /evalue="3.80E-20"
                     /label="input.path1.gene392"
                     /locus_tag="input.path1.gene392"
                     /protein_end="1994"
                     /protein_start="1829"
                     /score="72.0"
                     /tool="antismash"
                     /translation="TSKNSSLRLETIEVANTETARTVCQEVGDTVFDISGGQTLRILLL
                     SISSESHWLVLALHHISIDGFSFNILLDELNALYQGKRLPPVTMHFTDVVSKQNKYMRN
                     EDSSSEVEYWTKTLGKIPDAIPLFPIAKVASRLPVTTYHLEEAPMVTIDADTSSKIHQT
                     FK"
     CDS_motif       27011..27076
                     /aSTool="nrps_pks_domains"
                     /database="abmotifs"
                     /detection="hmmscan"
                     /domain_id="nrpspksmotif_input.path1.gene392_0008"
                     /evalue="1.50E-07"
                     /label="C3_LCL_132-143"
                     /locus_tag="input.path1.gene392"
                     /protein_end="1908"
                     /protein_start="1886"
                     /score="24.0"
                     /tool="antismash"
                     /translation="LHHISIDGFSFNILLDELNALY"
     CDS_motif       27551..27667
                     /aSTool="nrps_pks_domains"
                     /database="abmotifs"
                     /detection="hmmscan"
                     /domain_id="nrpspksmotif_input.path1.gene392_0009"
                     /evalue="5.70E-08"
                     /label="C67_LCL_14fromHMM"
                     /locus_tag="input.path1.gene392"
                     /protein_end="2040"
                     /protein_start="2001"
                     /score="25.0"
                     /tool="antismash"
                     /translation="KKSYAALANSTIPFNALLDNLDVTRSATHTPVFQVFMDY"
     PFAM_domain     28937..29275
                     /aSDomain="AMP-binding"
                     /aSTool="clusterhmmer"
                     /database="32.0"
                     /db_xref="PF00501.28"
                     /db_xref="GO:0003824"
                     /description="AMP-binding enzyme"
                     /detection="hmmscan"
                     /domain_id="clusterhmmer_input.path1.gene392_0011"
                     /evalue="4.80E-19"
                     /gene_ontologies="GO:0003824: catalytic activity"
                     /label="input.path1.gene392"
                     /locus_tag="input.path1.gene392"
                     /protein_end="2253"
                     /protein_start="2140"
                     /score="68.3"
                     /tool="antismash"
                     /translation="EAGVVTSAEIDVSTISADAQIAISIGRPLANIAVYVVGKDLRPVP
                     AGVSGEILIAGAGNIETYLKNAERSAKSFLEDSITPNGFYQGQIGTLYRSGDMGRYETD
                     GQLYFKGRI"
     CDS_motif       29069..29158
                     /aSTool="nrps_pks_domains"
                     /database="abmotifs"
                     /detection="hmmscan"
                     /domain_id="nrpspksmotif_input.path1.gene392_0010"
                     /evalue="4.10E-05"
                     /label="NRPS-A_a6"
                     /locus_tag="input.path1.gene392"
                     /protein_end="2214"
                     /protein_start="2184"
                     /score="16.0"
                     /tool="antismash"
                     /translation="PAGVSGEILIAGAGNIETYLKNAERSAKSF"
     CDS_motif       29282..29332
                     /aSTool="nrps_pks_domains"
                     /database="abmotifs"
                     /detection="hmmscan"
                     /domain_id="nrpspksmotif_input.path1.gene392_0011"
                     /evalue="1.50E-04"
                     /label="NRPS-A_a8"
                     /locus_tag="input.path1.gene392"
                     /protein_end="2272"
                     /protein_start="2255"
                     /score="14.5"
                     /tool="antismash"
                     /translation="DLQVKLNGVRVELEDIE"
     aSDomain        join(29708,29976..30056,30063..30610)
                     /aSDomain="TD"
                     /aSTool="nrps_pks_domains"
                     /database="nrpspksdomains.hmm"
                     /detection="hmmscan"
                     /domain_id="nrpspksdomains_input.path1.gene392_TD.1"
                     /evalue="4.70E-43"
                     /label="input.path1.gene392_TD.1"
                     /locus_tag="input.path1.gene392"
                     /protein_end="2607"
                     /protein_start="2397"
                     /score="138.9"
                     /tool="antismash"
                     /translation="ILTGSTGYLGSRILKLLTEDERVAIIHSLREHTEKSPRTLAIESP
                     KLRLHAGEFSQPQLGLKQQDFEVLAETVDLIVHCGANRSFWDYFDNLRGPNVKSTKTLV
                     DMACTNRTPIHFISSGGVHLLRNSTDAWDYPTESVAAFPPPSDGSNGYIASKWVSEVYL
                     ENAGKELGIPAYIHRFVPAAATTMSAPPMELLEEFRHLAVRLKALPA"
     PFAM_domain     join(29978..30056,30063..30514)
                     /aSDomain="NAD_binding_4"
                     /aSTool="clusterhmmer"
                     /database="32.0"
                     /db_xref="PF07993.12"
                     /description="Male sterility protein"
                     /detection="hmmscan"
                     /domain_id="clusterhmmer_input.path1.gene392_0012"
                     /evalue="2.50E-25"
                     /label="input.path1.gene392"
                     /locus_tag="input.path1.gene392"
                     /protein_end="2575"
                     /protein_start="2398"
                     /score="89.1"
                     /tool="antismash"
                     /translation="LTGSTGYLGSRILKLLTEDERVAIIHSLREHTEKSPRTLAIESPK
                     LRLHAGEFSQPQLGLKQQDFEVLAETVDLIVHCGANRSFWDYFDNLRGPNVKSTKTLVD
                     MACTNRTPIHFISSGGVHLLRNSTDAWDYPTESVAAFPPPSDGSNGYIASKWVSEVYLE
                     NAGKELGIPAYIHR"
     CDS             complement(join(30790..30960,31032..31046))
                     /Name="input.path1.gene393"
                     /gene="input.path1.gene393"
                     /phase="0"
                     /source="GlimmerHMM"
                     /transl_table=1
                     /translation="MLSLRLIPAHLFNPTPSTPPIATKSVLVKCQLSPSFFALPAHCKG
                     GNLSNFSPTDPSSPVS"
     CDS             complement(join(31328..37537,37587..37678,37738..38029))
                     /Name="input.path1.gene394"
                     /gene="input.path1.gene394"
                     /source="GlimmerHMM"
                     /transl_table=1
                     /translation="MAATAVDPGYIAASYAVPETSIQSLLAEPTVELVQSLLTQIEAKA
                     REFDELQSEKLRADIENETAVRAGEARIRTLQATADKAVKDADELRQQLAQKETQHNQL
                     ETQLQTLHANTTTSSSQVEILEARPSLAAYDRLAEELSAQHQKLVALRKQVSELEDKKQ
                     ELEAGAKDVTFRENNLRQEIEQLRTNNEWLEGELKTRSADNTRFRKEKNAQIAELQRAN
                     ADATQTIDSLRSKETSQAKRIEELEQRVEQSLLRIQQLQEEATSAHASFRAELDNYRRL
                     AELEQNSANTHKQRSQGLMDELREVKDQAALEVGQLQSELDTEKGKIVDYEAKLAELEL
                     VVETQEAQLSELRNSAHVPQTPRRGMNGGHSTPARAGSPMVISTPGGSKKSGLTVTQLY
                     AENVKLKADLRSLEEARKKLREEFDEALGDLENLQPELFETKEENERLNFELGNISGDL
                     QEALAAKDAARKDVRKKESEIRDLQEQHKLDRQIITDVTFQNKLLLLEQRRQEEGLEAV
                     PAADKHFFEAAQGNQVPEELLDAYDTPTRRLLTQHLVLYKHVGDLVDQNKQLLEQVSNF
                     TNLYEGRQAKEKLEEQKRVQKELEELREQAAEFQDKTSSLQANINSLAKERDVWRRAAQ
                     SQGHRRGGSDAGSMFEGTPPPGSSIANMQSPETVQNSSIFKELQKSLDIMREESVTDRA
                     TLKHQIDTLTKEIRTLQHENVRLESKHQMAQQWQDQQQHRITALESQKDLLQKRLDAAQ
                     DQLASSDLKFQQVMEENVECRGQLESLERANTNLKASQALWDTTRSRLEAEIKTLNEAK
                     GFLSKSLEEKRNDYNEQSLMQAEARRLLESRASSLEAELSNAQRKLQDDMEEHKRIAMR
                     FELDQTDKQRKIDDLFKAANEVRQELASVRTARDQLQSRVSELQSDLRLAEERAQQSFR
                     THGAAEGDDDEHSANHAEQLNAQLADLQRDYERAKEKLETAETHIETYKNIAQEKEEQL
                     ESFIEAHDQMEHDLNRTIQEKEAEIIDLKKRVEEFSSELATTSTELSELRSTHEKDKLE
                     LTQQKEALEAEINRIQSDINEYEAAMETQKQLVASQAEIANRAQADYENELAKHGETMK
                     NLRTIRDEYNKLSTEVTQYKTEAEAARVSLTQNEEHWASIKERQDRELREIREEKDGLN
                     DQNKTLYGQIDTLNNTIKTLQDNRLSVAGGQTDTVNLDSSLAGLQELNKSLRNDKDILQ
                     LKVNGMELEVQRVRQELATKQEQLERANERLLTEQAQSQSRPSDAKFKALEESVGQLNL
                     YRESNTTLRNDVQRLEAERNQKDKELEALREQLQPLQARVLELEGELEFTSGQLKAVEE
                     DRERWQKRHQDVLQRYDRIDPKELEDLKQQIETLKTERDQASHQVGEDIQERLKAAEEE
                     AEKQRNEAEVQNKRRADVVEKAKVKMGELRTTMNTIKQERDEAHANLASAQSELTTAQS
                     ELTTLREDLESARRDRDEALAKANATVDVAMAEEGQVSEDNVGLLTEEKSQLEARVREA
                     EDRERQQANQAVGLGIQLEELKSRERTLESQIVSSSLLDQDIALTVEQAELQQRIGVLV
                     KEAEDARTGKASAEAEVDQLKSQQVFAEVPATANADASTSDEVEKLKEELAAREKEVED
                     LRTQTEMTGSLVESSGGSAANSGVESGTDHFAVEKAALEERTAAIEEREAALVTAEAEL
                     QQRKAEVEAELQQRKAEAEAAQASESKAEPAVIAEMQRKMDVLKEKANTMLKKEKKNVE
                     DKEAELTEKNAELERKNEEIARLEKEVERLRTELDQLKQVPSSSVSSTLPGVEASEREI
                     QDFISRTSTAMNIIKRNVQKKLEETRNANGQTSNMDQEQIVAQKVEEATANIKAQQEQK
                     IEEAKAAERKATEMRNAAKASMAKNKFDQLNAKWNVVVAAAKDTPEQPVKEVFDIASIA
                     KPAPPAPKIEATTVPATGSAQPPAPAPAQPIVPSQPQTPVGTNGSAAGPFGQFSGKGPS
                     YGGQFAPVPNQGMNQTQPAPGFQGGFSGQQPGSFGFTGQHQTPFGAPNPFQSQQQQQNS
                     RPNSPFAMQQPSMQTYQPPRGGMNNRGQSGIPRGNSGIPVPGGGGRGRGGPPSMQGPNT
                     GGQQGFGRGGTGGRGGGAGGNRGRGQTAQPGSPMNPGVNAFVPGGVSGKGQKRGPDDDG
                     VQHQNQRGGKRQRGGRGGGATGGDGTLE"
     PFAM_domain     complement(34385..34768)
                     /aSDomain="TPR_MLP1_2"
                     /aSTool="clusterhmmer"
                     /database="32.0"
                     /db_xref="PF07926.12"
                     /db_xref="GO:0006606"
                     /description="TPR/MLP1/MLP2-like protein"
                     /detection="hmmscan"
                     /domain_id="clusterhmmer_input.path1.gene394_0013"
                     /evalue="1.10E-27"
                     /gene_ontologies="GO:0006606: protein import into nucleus"
                     /label="input.path1.gene394"
                     /locus_tag="input.path1.gene394"
                     /protein_end="1179"
                     /protein_start="1051"
                     /score="96.6"
                     /tool="antismash"
                     /translation="QKEALEAEINRIQSDINEYEAAMETQKQLVASQAEIANRAQADYE
                     NELAKHGETMKNLRTIRDEYNKLSTEVTQYKTEAEAARVSLTQNEEHWASIKERQDREL
                     REIREEKDGLNDQNKTLYGQIDTL"
     CDS             join(38441..38979,39028..39282,39575..39639,39720..39947,
                     39952..40637)
                     /Name="input.path1.gene395"
                     /gene="input.path1.gene395"
                     /gene_functions="biosynthetic-additional (smcogs)
                     SMCOG1089:methyltransferase (Score: 59.7; E-value: 5e-18)"
                     /gene_kind="biosynthetic-additional"
                     /source="GlimmerHMM"
                     /transl_table=1
                     /translation="MSTLKATSLAPNAPSPTPSNTSANGSKRKRPDEGRAAVVFSQPEN
                     TETRNHDMTQLTYAIEYLQQKPDVWFTFKEIMDYLNIKDGDPLRKRLRDSFHQNSPWSK
                     VEHDPATKKYRYKPKYNIRSNAELRQYLQNQKSAQGLSVKDLKDGWPSVQDDLRTLEIR
                     KQILVRHNIKDTNARTVWDNDPTLMHVVDPEFKQEWHQVIIPAGQDDLRKTLLAAGLKP
                     SSAPRAATTTKPKETKRKAIRRSGKQTNTHMAGILKDYSHLRNSATFPFSEAYKNDRLP
                     GPCYKSVTLHPGSSPKPKASNLPSQLTGTCTNPIRPAIKLRTTDPLLFYFYFLLRNLAP
                     EIYRRPHRGLPLQCARLQLVGPCPSRLLHLMNPLRHTFISRCRGVAPTSTGTTRLRYLD
                     IGCGGGIFAESAARLPTTSSVTAIDPTPEVLKIAEAHKRRDPTIAAPGKLTYVNTSIEE
                     LPRPASPEEGYDVVSLFEVLEHVNAPGPFLEHVLPHVKPGGWLVMSTIARTWTSWLVTN
                     VMAEDVLGIVPKGTHDWAKYVNEGELRSWFQGKTGWGEMRTQGVMYVPGLGWKEVGGSE
                     GWGNYFFAVRRAEV"
     PFAM_domain     38597..38806
                     /aSDomain="TFIIE_beta"
                     /aSTool="clusterhmmer"
                     /database="32.0"
                     /db_xref="PF02186.15"
                     /db_xref="GO:0006367"
                     /description="TFIIE beta subunit core domain"
                     /detection="hmmscan"
                     /domain_id="clusterhmmer_input.path1.gene395_0014"
                     /evalue="7.50E-14"
                     /gene_ontologies="GO:0006367: transcription initiation from
                     RNA polymerase II promoter"
                     /label="input.path1.gene395"
                     /locus_tag="input.path1.gene395"
                     /protein_end="122"
                     /protein_start="52"
                     /score="51.8"
                     /tool="antismash"
                     /translation="MTQLTYAIEYLQQKPDVWFTFKEIMDYLNIKDGDPLRKRLRDSFH
                     QNSPWSKVEHDPATKKYRYKPKYNI"
     PFAM_domain     join(38807..38979,39028..39037)
                     /aSDomain="TFA2_Winged_2"
                     /aSTool="clusterhmmer"
                     /database="32.0"
                     /db_xref="PF18121.1"
                     /description="TFA2 Winged helix domain 2"
                     /detection="hmmscan"
                     /domain_id="clusterhmmer_input.path1.gene395_0015"
                     /evalue="5.20E-16"
                     /label="input.path1.gene395"
                     /locus_tag="input.path1.gene395"
                     /protein_end="183"
                     /protein_start="122"
                     /score="58.1"
                     /tool="antismash"
                     /translation="RSNAELRQYLQNQKSAQGLSVKDLKDGWPSVQDDLRTLEIRKQIL
                     VRHNIKDTNARTVWDN"
     aSDomain        39957..40583
                     /aSDomain="TIGR01983"
                     /aSTool="tigrfam"
                     /description="UbiG: 3-demethylubiquinone-9
                     3-O-methyltransferase"
                     /detection="hmmscan"
                     /domain_id="TIGRFam_input.path1.gene395_0001"
                     /evalue="3.60E-53"
                     /identifier="TIGR01983"
                     /label="input.path1.gene395"
                     /locus_tag="input.path1.gene395"
                     /protein_end="573"
                     /protein_start="364"
                     /score="178.2"
                     /tool="antismash"
                     /translation="SRLLHLMNPLRHTFISRCRGVAPTSTGTTRLRYLDIGCGGGIFAE
                     SAARLPTTSSVTAIDPTPEVLKIAEAHKRRDPTIAAPGKLTYVNTSIEELPRPASPEEG
                     YDVVSLFEVLEHVNAPGPFLEHVLPHVKPGGWLVMSTIARTWTSWLVTNVMAEDVLGIV
                     PKGTHDWAKYVNEGELRSWFQGKTGWGEMRTQGVMYVPGLGWKEVG"
     PFAM_domain     40056..40373
                     /aSDomain="Methyltransf_11"
                     /aSTool="clusterhmmer"
                     /database="32.0"
                     /db_xref="PF08241.12"
                     /db_xref="GO:0008168"
                     /description="Methyltransferase domain"
                     /detection="hmmscan"
                     /domain_id="clusterhmmer_input.path1.gene395_0016"
                     /evalue="1.90E-15"
                     /gene_ontologies="GO:0008168: methyltransferase activity"
                     /label="input.path1.gene395"
                     /locus_tag="input.path1.gene395"
                     /protein_end="503"
                     /protein_start="397"
                     /score="57.3"
                     /tool="antismash"
                     /translation="LDIGCGGGIFAESAARLPTTSSVTAIDPTPEVLKIAEAHKRRDPT
                     IAAPGKLTYVNTSIEELPRPASPEEGYDVVSLFEVLEHVNAPGPFLEHVLPHVKPGGWL
                     VM"
     CDS             join(41664..42194,42212..42582,42597..44601)
                     /Name="input.path1.gene396"
                     /gene="input.path1.gene396"
                     /source="GlimmerHMM"
                     /transl_table=1
                     /translation="MPPRISRGSFQSTKPDRSKPKTGPRNQKKAQRRAQNAFSIAAHEV
                     PERSRGRKSRLGEIEGPTHRKRARDEDADDGDGDDDEQDVKRGKRRRGGDDSLDEGSDS
                     EGNTWTMGHVEDDDDSDIDSDDAFGESDEERFEGWTFRGSSSNQQKGKPKKAKSMKQVE
                     DEDEDEDFDLDEERDDEDDLGEDAIDLATALDQYEEDQEQEERQKKKKQKPSAFGDSDD
                     SDEAPSEVGDFAADGASDFSSDDDDENESDRRAQLKHLIASMAAEDEQNAPGPRKVETH
                     ENAAPSEFGVSRKVDLAGFKSRKKKSLKLLQDDKATKRNDIARKLDAPLPKRQQDKLDR
                     AAAAAKAQETLDRWTDTVKHNRRAEHLHFGPDRPEAGSRMGENRLLPTTTAEPANDLEK
                     TIQAILQQSGLSNGKEDEDKIQKWEELQTNKLPLAEVQKRRAQLRMERELMFREEVRAK
                     RIKKIKSKSYRRVHRKERDRLMEKEREELKAQGIDVSEDEREHNDRRRAEERMGAKHRE
                     SKWAKGVKASGRGAWDDDARAGVTDMARRNEELRRRIEGKEVREEGDEASDFSSDEGDE
                     DLDDDDEGTEAMKRQLGRLKQNPFTTDQSKLGSMAFMQKAEAARRARNDEDVERLRKEL
                     AGEESNSDGEDDNAVKAGRRKFGPSTKMAPPAIQLDKSEFEEREELGSDAETATLGAGG
                     KAPSPGKQVTADGGVTNPLLVRSKSAKSKNITEEPDLLPMAYDTIAAAEVQEKPVKPSK
                     KSKKKSKSQPKATPDTSLTGVFAGNPTISKPDDDGFQTITYENEDDESDGWGDENSTFD
                     ATGLQRNQSLTASAFAGDNVEADFATEKKQTVQEEDERVEENVLPGWGAWTGDGLSVNE
                     QRKRGQVTYNRKAGIAPAKRQDAKLARVIINEKKVKANSKYKAEQLPFPFETREQYERS
                     LRLPKGPEWTTKKTFQQATKPRVMVKQGVIAPMRKPLV"
     PFAM_domain     join(42398..42582,42597..44592)
                     /aSDomain="Utp14"
                     /aSTool="clusterhmmer"
                     /database="32.0"
                     /db_xref="PF04615.13"
                     /description="Utp14 protein"
                     /detection="hmmscan"
                     /domain_id="clusterhmmer_input.path1.gene396_0017"
                     /evalue="4.80E-196"
                     /label="input.path1.gene396"
                     /locus_tag="input.path1.gene396"
                     /protein_end="966"
                     /protein_start="239"
                     /score="653.7"
                     /tool="antismash"
                     /translation="DFSSDDDDENESDRRAQLKHLIASMAAEDEQNAPGPRKVETHENA
                     APSEFGVSRKVDLAGFKSRKKKSLKLLQDDKATKRNDIARKLDAPLPKRQQDKLDRAAA
                     AAKAQETLDRWTDTVKHNRRAEHLHFGPDRPEAGSRMGENRLLPTTTAEPANDLEKTIQ
                     AILQQSGLSNGKEDEDKIQKWEELQTNKLPLAEVQKRRAQLRMERELMFREEVRAKRIK
                     KIKSKSYRRVHRKERDRLMEKEREELKAQGIDVSEDEREHNDRRRAEERMGAKHRESKW
                     AKGVKASGRGAWDDDARAGVTDMARRNEELRRRIEGKEVREEGDEASDFSSDEGDEDLD
                     DDDEGTEAMKRQLGRLKQNPFTTDQSKLGSMAFMQKAEAARRARNDEDVERLRKELAGE
                     ESNSDGEDDNAVKAGRRKFGPSTKMAPPAIQLDKSEFEEREELGSDAETATLGAGGKAP
                     SPGKQVTADGGVTNPLLVRSKSAKSKNITEEPDLLPMAYDTIAAAEVQEKPVKPSKKSK
                     KKSKSQPKATPDTSLTGVFAGNPTISKPDDDGFQTITYENEDDESDGWGDENSTFDATG
                     LQRNQSLTASAFAGDNVEADFATEKKQTVQEEDERVEENVLPGWGAWTGDGLSVNEQRK
                     RGQVTYNRKAGIAPAKRQDAKLARVIINEKKVKANSKYKAEQLPFPFETREQYERSLRL
                     PKGPEWTTKKTFQQATKPRVMVKQGVIAPMRKP"
     CDS             join(46911..47294,47350..47551,47637..48072,48088..48117,
                     48207..48339)
                     /Name="input.path1.gene397"
                     /gene="input.path1.gene397"
                     /source="GlimmerHMM"
                     /transl_table=1
                     /translation="MSDPLPQDSFYYAGKALSRFATLLWVIKEVLNNNEWVAKGLEKLE
                     LELAKYVDNTVKIPLYYDDTWKGLVSRAGLIGDDPGSDFGNSFYNDHHFHYGYFIYTAA
                     VVGALDPGWVERGGNKKFINLMVKDIAESVYDGRDFPFQRCFDWYVGHSWAKGLFDSAD
                     GKDEESTSEDGFASYAIKMWGKVIGDTNMEKRATLMLAVQARTFPSYFLLSPSNPNHPP
                     SFLPHKVTGILFENKVDYATYFGDAPHLVHGIHMLPVAPPSAYLRPRAFVREEWDAFFK
                     DGEKHKVTRPSLEQKDSSVLHPSTPKHGHGNRDGKGTPYVDGGWRGILFANLALVDARA
                     AEGVGGVWDESYGRGIARDEQGNSRVGKKRRPSGGILPRSGVEGRAWHGNSLEH"
     PFAM_domain     join(46926..47294,47350..47551,47637..47911)
                     /aSDomain="Glyco_hydro81C"
                     /aSTool="clusterhmmer"
                     /database="32.0"
                     /db_xref="PF17652.1"
                     /description="Glycosyl hydrolase family 81 C-terminal
                     domain"
                     /detection="hmmscan"
                     /domain_id="clusterhmmer_input.path1.gene397_0018"
                     /evalue="7.30E-122"
                     /label="input.path1.gene397"
                     /locus_tag="input.path1.gene397"
                     /protein_end="287"
                     /protein_start="5"
                     /score="407.0"
                     /tool="antismash"
                     /translation="PQDSFYYAGKALSRFATLLWVIKEVLNNNEWVAKGLEKLELELAK
                     YVDNTVKIPLYYDDTWKGLVSRAGLIGDDPGSDFGNSFYNDHHFHYGYFIYTAAVVGAL
                     DPGWVERGGNKKFINLMVKDIAESVYDGRDFPFQRCFDWYVGHSWAKGLFDSADGKDEE
                     STSEDGFASYAIKMWGKVIGDTNMEKRATLMLAVQARTFPSYFLLSPSNPNHPPSFLPH
                     KVTGILFENKVDYATYFGDAPHLVHGIHMLPVAPPSAYLRPRAFVREEWDAFFKDGEKH
                     K"
ORIGIN
        1 atgaaaatga agcactccgg acccgaaaac ctgaattcta tgggagacat ggatggtata
       61 tggtacagag atatcaccgc gataaaagaa ggtccctatg tccatgccat ctgcggcaag
      121 ggttttccta cgaagagcgc agtgaagaag catcattggg gacccaagcc aggagatttg
      181 gagacaacga gaggatgttg ggccaagaac aacaagccgg atgtggcctg gtaagtataa
      241 acagggcgag agagcctcat gttgcatcgc tttgctcccg ctttctaaca tggataggga
      301 cgcgcacgtt agctgcaaag acggtcctac tagaaggccc aagcacccta ctaccggaaa
      361 aggcaaagtg gcggcgaaag tggtcaagct cacagcccca ttcgcaccat ccatggtacc
      421 tacagtcaag acgccaggac atgcgaatgg ctctgccgtt gggctgaata gctttgtgcc
      481 tgcggtgccg tacacgaaga atctcgccgt acccaagcca caaaacggtc ggaatgactc
      541 tgtagtagcg cacctcgatg cccaagctgc tgcggctgag cgcaaccgtc aggatgcaca
      601 accgccgtgg atgacgtcaa gtggctacgg aagtgccctc acgggacatg atctgtacag
      661 tcagatgtat tcccccatgg ccgatttgga catgatgcag aaccagcaga attttgctcc
      721 atggatatat acactgccat ctcagaccca ggaggcgact ggatctgggg ctttcgctgc
      781 agcttttggt gctgatacta gtcgcgggct tgggagcgag gatgccgagt cgaacaaggt
      841 caaagacgtg agcaggaagc ttccgcgtgt gcctggcgca caagtttcgg tatccaggga
      901 cgataagaag acgtccaagg gcccttcttc aacgcggatc aggaagaagt aatgatgagc
      961 ttggtttttc tttcttttgg gtttggcgtt ggcgggatag ttgtacccta ggtgtgttta
     1021 tctgcttgct ctcggtacat gttacatgtg cagacggtga atgaacaagt gttgacgcta
     1081 tagcaagact cgcaagactc gcaagacgat gcgcctaagc tttccccacg gggcagtgtt
     1141 gagaacaagc tccgggtcgg ggcacgagcc gcagaaagcc accgcagcgg tcgtctccac
     1201 ttttgcaatc aactgacccc ctgctggaga ctgtcatcac ggtgcagcgc agcataagtc
     1261 ctccaatcgg aggacgggcg gttgttgtgc ctggtgcact tgggcaactg catgcaagcg
     1321 gtggcagggg agagcttgga gcttggagct tggagctgga gctggagatg gagatgcagc
     1381 tggagatgca gcttctggaa gggggcgagc tgcgagagag catgtcgaag aggagggcgg
     1441 cagaggcgtg cagatacatg gctacaccta cgagcgagag tgtgtcgtgg tgtgtgcagt
     1501 gtgggtcggc tggctcctct cccccatgtg cggggaaagg gcacctgggc agcagctagc
     1561 agccgtggaa tgtcatcgtg cacgccgcct cgtgtgcgcg cccgcggtca agattgaccc
     1621 gggagaagtc gaggcagggt cgcatctgcg tctgcatctg cgtctgcgct accaaccagc
     1681 ctgcgaacgg cgaatcctgg taggagtggc cgtgggatcg ggggatccgc gtgtgtataa
     1741 agtcgcagtg gtgcctggct gtctacgtgc caccgctccc gcctctccca cccgtgtcca
     1801 ctgcgtccac tgcgtcttcc aaggccaatt gacagaatcc agcatcatgt ggactcgtgc
     1861 cgtgctcccg ctgtttgctg tggccgtcgc ggcccagtac aacacgtccg agcccgcgcc
     1921 gtcgcccaac tccaccacgg ggccggacgc ggatggcaag tacaccattg ctgccgaggg
     1981 catccgcgcc cagttcgtgc cgtacggcgc ctccatttcc aacctgttca tcaacgacac
     2041 caacggcatt gagcgcgaca tcgtgctggg cttcgacaat gcgagccact actcggtcga
     2101 cccctaccac gtccatctgg gcggtgtccc cggtgcgtct aacctgtcaa gtacgaggct
     2161 ggagtacgag gctaattggg accaggccgc tatgcgaacc gcatcaagaa ctcgaccttc
     2221 accatagacg gcgtcgacta ccacgtcgat gccaacgaga acggcggcct cgacactctg
     2281 cacggtggat ccgacggctg ggactggcgc aacttcaccg tcgtcgccca cacagaccag
     2341 tccatcacct tcagcatcgt cgacccagat ggcaaggaag gcttccctgg agaggtggta
     2401 agctacatca cctacaccgt gacgccctac acctggcact tcaagatggt cgccctcgcc
     2461 accaccaaga agacgcccat catgctcagc tcccacgtct actggaacct cgacggcttc
     2521 gccaaccccg acacgcccct caccgacaac cacaccctgc acctccctta ctccggccag
     2581 cgcattggcg tcgacaacat cctcatcccg gatggcacca tcctgcccaa cgagcgctac
     2641 tcggtcaacg acttctggtc cgcccccaag cagctcggtg cgaactactc ttccccgaaa
     2701 tcaagaacaa ctgcggcttc ggctgtgacg gttacgacaa cgcctggctg gtcaaccgcg
     2761 cccagaacgg gccctatgac tggcgcaccg atggtcctgt cgccaccctc gcgagcaact
     2821 tctcgggcat tcagatcgac atcttctccg accaggaggc cttccaggta tacagctgcc
     2881 ccggaatgaa cggtgtcctg cctatcaagt cgacccaagg cctcgagggc cgcccgcgtg
     2941 tcgtggagaa atacggttgc gttgtcatgg aggtcgagga ctggatcgat gccatcaatc
     3001 acccagaatg gcagcgtgag aagaagcaaa ttttcggccc gggagatgag ccctacgtgc
     3061 tcgaggccaa gtacgttttc tctgtcaact aaacggaccg aggcgacaga ccagcctggt
     3121 caacgataga tgatgaataa attttaatgc gccatgccaa agcatatgat tgtgattcgt
     3181 ttgtgacttt gtgactacca ccccttctac cactttcgtc ttgacatatc tcccatgcaa
     3241 cagcttcgcc gaagcatcac cgttgctcgt ctgtgtgtta ttaccacccc tctaccacgc
     3301 tcgtcttgac atacagccca tgtaacggct ttgccgaaac attaccgttg ctcgtctgca
     3361 tgttcgcctc gtccttcaac ctctcatcca caagctcaaa ttcgaatcgt cccatccatg
     3421 cggccagcac gcacaccatc tccgtgcgtg caaagcctgc ggcaacgcac gacctaggcc
     3481 cctgcatgaa cgaaaggtga ccgtacttac tactgacctt tcccgtcgga tcgaacgtgc
     3541 catcctctct cagccacctt tccggccgga acaccctggc atccgagccc cagtactgtg
     3601 ggctgcgatt gatcgccttg atgggcacaa cgatccgcgt accctttgtg atgacccgcc
     3661 cgtctagctc cgtgtcctca tacggctcgc gcatggtcaa tgaaatcggg ggataatatc
     3721 tcagaacttc ctctacaaac gcccgtacca gcaccagcgt ctctaccgac ggcgtttccg
     3781 cctctggcct tcccagtggc gctaccttgg ttctgatttc ttcgcgaagt cgtacctgcc
     3841 attcggggtg caagcacagc atatataccg cccacgtcat ccccacagat atcgtctcat
     3901 gtcccgcgcc cagaaacgta gtcatttgat tgatgacctc ctcctcatcc actccagcga
     3961 tgtctccata ccgcagacac acactaagta tgtcctttcc gtctgagcgc gtttccttct
     4021 tctcgtggag aagctcccga cacaagccgc ggatcgtgtg catggccgcc gcctggtcat
     4081 ggttggactt tatgggcagc gcttcaacca cgcacgaggg gagatagatt cttaatatgg
     4141 caatcagcat gtggccgaga gtgggctcga ccacgcggct gtagacaacg gcgagctgag
     4201 agtccgcatt ctggatggcg ccgaagtcgc gacccatggc agtgagcgtg attatgtcga
     4261 gagcgacacg ggcggcccag gcgccgactt cgaaaacagc gtggtgggga aatggactca
     4321 acgatggagt atggggatcg ttgtttttct cttgtacccc ttgcctagct ggtggaggag
     4381 tcgtaccgtt gcgcatctct tcgcacattt tctccgttac ttctcggctt ttgcgccaga
     4441 acgttggcgt gagatcatgt atatgttttg gcgcgaatgg cggcagaaac aacttccgtt
     4501 gctgccggtg gacctctctg ttcacgagta ccagaccgag gcctagcacc ctctgtgcga
     4561 ggaggcggag aatgttcggc ttaatgaagg tgaaggtgtc ggtcgcgatt tggctcagtg
     4621 cagcaggaga tgtaataata aggcgctcgc cattgaaaag agtacggcat cgcaacgtgc
     4681 cgttgttcgg gatagtttca agcctggcga tcatgtgtag agtgagcttc atgtcaatgg
     4741 aaagagaaga aacaaggcag ggggcgcgcg aaagaaacgc accatttcat ctccgcctca
     4801 ccgttgccca tacttatcat gtatcggaag tgaccataga tgaagctccc accctgggag
     4861 agaagttagc ctttctattg tacagttttg tgtactatga agaattgcct atcggcggat
     4921 ggacgtcaaa ttgatatcct ttgattttac ttgccatatc gaaaaaaact aaccggcggc
     4981 tcaggaatat ctcgatactg cgagaaatac aatggcttga ggaatattct ccacacgact
     5041 agactaaaga cctgtatccc gatgatacaa taatatattc gcgttggcga actgagctca
     5101 gcttgaatcg catcgtgctc gagacgagat agggcagcta cacttgctag tggtattaag
     5161 aggaagaaga gttgactcag catatttgga tacgctcagg tgatcgatgc gttgtcagaa
     5221 ttgcaatata gagccgtggt gtgggtgact gatcatttta cagacctgcg agttgtacca
     5281 gaatattgaa tccgacttca agtactgcgt agtatttttg gaatagctat gcatcgtagc
     5341 gatcacacca gacatacaga gccattcgag aagttccgaa gagcaagggt gcgtacacac
     5401 acacaccaga taaagaaggc ggggtgtcag atgcccgtag aacaagaacc aacgcttttt
     5461 cccttgctct ttttctcttc ctctgtatat atgcaaatag caagcgaact aatgcattca
     5521 taccgaggta gaaataattg ctgtgcctct acgcccaaca gatagtcatg tgggtttccc
     5581 cgcagagtca agtatatata gatattctat acacacgtgc acggtgtaga agaatcaggt
     5641 ggcatctcat tggtgcatag acattgccga attaccgcat tgagatgatg acggtcagcg
     5701 ttccggatgg ggattagcga gtcattgatg cagtgtgaaa atgctggtaa cgagacgagg
     5761 atatggggac tgagtgagtg ggatgagtgg ccggtagtga caatatgaag tctcgttttc
     5821 gcgacagtgg aaaatggcca gataatgtgc agaattgggt tcttaagaaa accaattgaa
     5881 ggccaatcta tttattcatg ggaataacaa aacattggaa tgaacagtcc gccaaaaaaa
     5941 aaactccagt ctccattcac ttatttgccg gccctagcac tttttatcac caatctcgcg
     6001 gccctctttc tcccctgctc caatgccgca ccacctccca acccctcttt tatttctttt
     6061 actctcctag aaatttgcgc acccgcctca ccacccaaca cttttcccat cgcctctgcc
     6121 aattccctat cttcaaatcc cggagctgcc ctctcgtttc ccatcacccc aacgccaagc
     6181 cactcggccc gcctcgcaaa ctcatatgta tcaagccacc ttggacaaat gacttgcggt
     6241 acgcccgccg caagtgcttc atgaaagcta ttagcaccgc cgtgatgcac cgtcagaacg
     6301 gttgatggct gtgaaagaag tgtcaacggg gtatgcgaaa gccaggggat ctgcgtaatg
     6361 cgcgacgaga ttcgcggtgg gagagcagca atgcttcgtc cattgtgctc ttcagcgtaa
     6421 gcatctgcgg cctggtattt ccaggttacg tggagagtcg ggtggctagc gaggaggatt
     6481 ctgagggcgg aaatgatggc attggtttcg accgaggtgt atttcgtatg agaaccgagg
     6541 ttgaaaagta tcgttggagg agtgcttgta ggagaggaag aggatgtcgg gggtagaggg
     6601 aggaggatgg ggccacagcc atggacgttg cgggggatgg taagtggaaa atcaatggaa
     6661 ggagtggagg gaacaaggta aggaatggca gggtcaaagt tggagaagat ggaagagaga
     6721 ccgttagata gggcgttgct actgcgccat ttcgtcaggg aggtaactcg tgaggaaagt
     6781 agaccgtgga agacgaggtt tagagctagg tatatgttcg atggaattga agaccaggga
     6841 acaggatact tatgcccaga tgccagacta gaatcgagat ggtcaatcaa actaatttgt
     6901 gaccgatact agcgtactca acttacacac tgtatttcca gacaacgcct tgataaggct
     6961 gttcgttgac aatgtgatcc ttgaatgatc ctgcgctgag aaacatatga gtgcgtccga
     7021 ggctcgtgca agcgtctgcc ccctggctga ataaaggatc tagaaatagt tacatcattg
     7081 aggtagattc acactaggct ataaacttac caatgacgac tagatcagga tttagcttct
     7141 gtatgagttt cttacacgac cgtagaactg actcgtactc ttcgggggtc catggggcaa
     7201 tcacataagg aaggcactct ctgtaagctt tcacggcgcc tttcacgcct ggcgcatgta
     7261 tcggcaagaa atcaagaccg ttggctgcaa ggcagtcttt catagacttc ccaggaatcg
     7321 cataccaatt cattgtcgtt tcaaatgttc tattgagcgc atcaacttgg ctttgaagcg
     7381 atgcgaaaga ggcgatggtg acatcccagt cggactgaat agcaatctca taggccactg
     7441 acagaatcac cgaggcctgc cctaactcac tgtttgtgaa aaaaagcact gattgtttca
     7501 taaggatctg aatagcctga tgaaagactg atcaacgtaa ttgaaggcaa agttgaacgt
     7561 gacaccgtgg tattccatta gatgaactac gatgagatca tttgtatcgc cggttcatgg
     7621 cgtctcacac atgctaccga aaattgctac tcacatgtga tacccccgtt atagttgtcc
     7681 aagaaaggcc gagttcgggt cagatctcat aacttcccca ttcgggtgaa tctgcaaaca
     7741 atgacaactt tggaaaacat gttttctgcc atgtcatcgg cacgccctgc acgagctcag
     7801 gacgacgatg attatacatt gagatcagca tttgtggtgt taagaaatta tgccacatct
     7861 gttttgattt caatccccaa gagacggctg atcgaatatc tcccagcagg agagacatac
     7921 cgtccaatca ctggacggca gatttctatc cattctcttt gctcgttaaa catcgccacc
     7981 acgtgtgtag ctagcatgat gggatctctt acgggagctt cttcactccc atcaacacag
     8041 atggcaatta tagcaggccc aaatggcgag tttaaggtcg ctactgccca tcctgtcacg
     8101 cccctggcag acggcgagct cattgtcaag acagtcgctg tagcgctgaa ccccgttgat
     8161 accaagctaa tgggtccatt cataacgcag aatgctatat ttggttacga ccttgctggc
     8221 gttgttgttg cggtgggcaa agctagtgtc cgagaattca aagttggtga cagggtgtgc
     8281 ggcagtgctc gaggccagaa cccaaacaaa ccacttggag gcgcattcgc cgaatacgtt
     8341 tccgtcccag ctgatattac cctgaagatt ccagagcaca tgtcatttga ggaagcggcg
     8401 agtctcggga cagcaattgc gtccgcctgt ctctcaatct tctggacagc aaagatccca
     8461 gctagtatta aggagcctgc cacgaaaccg tttcccgtgc ttgtgtacgg tgcaagcacc
     8521 gcttctggta caatgctact acaaattctc aaaatgtatc tgttccataa gatcccatgc
     8581 tgtattttgc tgacgttaag cctagatgcg gctcccacac cattgccact tgctcaccga
     8641 agaatttcga tcttgtcaaa acttatggcg ctgacgaagt cttcgactac aagtctccaa
     8701 cttgtgcaga gaacatccga gtgacgacca aaaatagcat gaaattcgcc ttcgactgca
     8761 ttaccacaga agccactacg aaaatctgtt acagcgccat cgggcgtgcg ggaggcaaat
     8821 atgttgcgct gaacccctat tcggagagtg cggcttctcg gaaagtgatc acgcccgact
     8881 ggattcttgc aactacaatc gttggagaag gctcagcctg gccggagccc tacagacgtg
     8941 agcctgatcc ggagatccgt aaggttgcga cggcaatgta tagctcggtg caggagcttt
     9001 tggacaacaa gatgctgaag ccgcatccaa ttgaagtcag taacggagga ctgcctgcaa
     9061 ttcttgaggg tgtcgagcgt ttacgtaaga gtgaaattag tggaaagaag ctcgtatatc
     9121 aattgattta gatagttcga atccgtatgc ttaatgtaaa ggtgtgtgga ggtcacagct
     9181 caagatgcat tcaaaatccg aatacattat ttccatgcca ctgttaaagt tttgctggtt
     9241 tgcgttcatc ctcagcttct tttgattacc gactgctcat agtgaattct gtgcttagga
     9301 tcgattgtgc actattttaa attcaagcct tgaccggagc aatcttgagc tgtgtgtcag
     9361 caccccattc caagatcaaa cgcaccacat ccgttttccc ttcagcgacc gcaatatgta
     9421 aagctgagca cccgtcgcga tcaagcacat ttggatcctt catataacgt agcaacagtt
     9481 ccacggcccg acattgacca cccttaactg ccatatgcaa gacggtcgat ccgtcaaagt
     9541 taagagcgtc tgggaacgca ccttgctcaa gaagatattt cataacttct atgtggtcgc
     9601 cttcgagagc caagcttagt gcggtttggt gactgtcgct gagctgatct atcggctgtc
     9661 ccttttccac cagtaacttg atgatggcaa ggcgaccttg tcgtgcagca agatgaagtg
     9721 ctgcatagcc cacgaagcta cctggtggtt tacatggtgt agtgtctgac gtggatacct
     9781 cggataatgg atgaaccagg caattatcgg cgagtacatt gttgttcact ttgcctgagt
     9841 gcccacctgc attatctgat cttagatcgt agtggttctt gtctgtgggc agcggtaagg
     9901 aaccgatggg cgtgtcattt gcaatttctc tatcgcttct agagaactca tcaaggatac
     9961 cagagtttcc attcgattcg gctatattaa ttggtgatag ttgacgtgtg gtagccgtag
    10021 tatcgtagat gtctacatcc cagagcatgg ttccgaagtc cataacctcc gcatcgaaac
    10081 ctgctaaatg ttccagatcc caacctggtt gttgcacgct agttattgcc gactcagtgc
    10141 agctaccgat caatgagttc aatttttccc ttggaggcgt tgtaattgag ggcgtttcag
    10201 gccggcgaat tgaggccttc gatcgtgagt aggtgattgt gttgggttca acgaacataa
    10261 attgcttttg gccgtttcct gtatcatttg cggccttcat ttgacttcct ttatatattg
    10321 ttagctctcg aaactaacga tgagtccaca tgattacgtc ttttacgctg cgaaagacga
    10381 ttttgcactc gtctccgctc gtcaagatcg tccttctggc gccaatcatc gtcagttgat
    10441 tccagttggc actgacgccg cggattcggc atagaaaaag tattttataa ctaagtatta
    10501 gaccacagaa acaaagaaat aatattcaca atgtaagagc cttggtcagg attgtataag
    10561 aattgaggct gggtatctgt gtaagtaaag atcttcgtaa ggtgtcagag tgtttcggaa
    10621 taacctaatg gaagtgtctc gggccccaga ttcgcagtat aagggacttg tatgccccag
    10681 aattagtggt tcctcactca agccctgtcg agtacaataa gttggattgc atgaacccgc
    10741 caagaagtat atcaggtttg tactcagcac acatgtgggc ataagcaatt ttgttaatta
    10801 ctgagctgaa ataatcaatt ctagtcaagg ttcaaacgct tttgagttcc aggaaccgtt
    10861 tttctcatgg gaggagcgtc tttaaaggtt gattaatttc tatcctgaat ccaaaatgac
    10921 ttatctcaat tgcttggcct ctatggtcac gacaaacaat tttagcccga atactcatca
    10981 cagtatattt ttttatggtt acggttgacg tagttgagat tcataacact gaattagaaa
    11041 ccaggaatag ctagtcatgt acagggttca ggtttcactg attttaagca ttaccaagtg
    11101 acaacatagt gtgtgagagt gagaacccgc ttacgtgcgg cacaccgcgt ttaaaatttt
    11161 ctctcctgaa tcgaagaata ctacgcaatg cagtacttca acatgatcag attttgacta
    11221 gaacttagat ctttgaatta ttgaccaagt atttggaaaa tatagcgcgc gtaaccacaa
    11281 atagtatatt tgaacaagat catctgtttc tcaaatgtct ggtgtcgatt gtacaaaccc
    11341 tgaacacagt aaaacacgca ttttcatgtg cattagactc gattacaacc taagcgtact
    11401 tgttttcggt gaagatacac agcttgatga cacggtgata cttgtggcat actagtatgc
    11461 atatttctga ctgtggtgta ctatactgta atgaactatt aagccttaaa atatcgtcct
    11521 ggtgtcagaa tcatgtaacg taagcgttga caaggagcaa tcagccaaga tcaagcagag
    11581 acctgcacta gttggcgttt aaagattttg ccttcgggac tgccagacgc gtatagagaa
    11641 agaaaaaaac aatagagttc tttataaatt gaatagattg gtgctagtat gtctgcagta
    11701 gccttttttg gttgaactcc catgctgtca tgacttctgt gtaccgcaat ggctcgcctt
    11761 gagcagcctc tggaagcgat cgcactagtt cgtgacgatc aggcttccca aagtatgcca
    11821 ccgagtatct gtcatcgacc ttactctcta cagagtcttt gaggtcgaca ggtaatgtca
    11881 cgcggtggtt tgcagagcgt agtcggtcta gcccaggcgg ataaatcaga acatgtttca
    11941 agaagtcctt taagtgtaca gagcctgcac gatggtggaa ggtcttacca ttggtccagc
    12001 gctgtaagca atctcccaca ttcattacca gctctgtatt tcccccggat gaaatcggaa
    12061 tgtaatgccc tatcttggct tgactttcga cttccaaccc cccaacatca tcttgaaaca
    12121 gtagggttat ggttccgaaa tcgctgtggc ttgagatccg catgtttcct tcagacaagt
    12181 cgtgatgatt tgcagaagga tagtagttta gacggagctc actactattc tttccacatc
    12241 gacggctgaa gaatgagggc gataaatgca ttgattcagc gatagctgaa agtaaacgca
    12301 tgtgtagatg gttacatcgc tcatagaact cttccatgaa gagccgaaag cctggaagat
    12361 cggtttcatc gttccagatg ttcgggtata gactgtcgtt acgagggccc tggtcaaaag
    12421 attcctgttc catgtgtcac taattgtact tatgctgtac ttcataggct gataatctcg
    12481 aaatttaaag caatactaga cagttttcta ggctagcaga gacggagtgc agacgaggac
    12541 acaaaatacg cagactctgt gaaacatacc ttgaggtcga gcactggttt gcctagtcgg
    12601 ataaccgaca gtttctcttg acccacagaa gaccacccac gatgggggtt tggatgcgat
    12661 ggatgggctg cttttgcttt gtgttcctta ggcatgctaa aaaagcgttt attctgtgtg
    12721 gcgagataaa tccagtcaac actaagtctg ctgagaaacg tgcaggtatt aacactgacc
    12781 cacgagaaca cgtcctccag tacatggtcc gggattccgt ggcgcactat cttagcaaaa
    12841 ccatactcag agagggcagc gaatagctgg gcacagaagt cggatcgttc ttctactgaa
    12901 ccgctctcat atttcgttaa ttcgagcact ggaatcgaag acattgtacc cgggcactcc
    12961 attcgttgac ctttggtgcg cacacgaagc cgggtaagct attgaaatag gctgacacaa
    13021 ctgccgcctt cagagcccgt tcagcctcat ggctgaaatg gcacgattcc agagccgtgt
    13081 gaccagttgg tgttcaagct gacagttggc ttgctgaaat gaggaggatc ggtgggtcct
    13141 gtgggggagt acacggctct tagcagtttg acaagtgtaa cgcaagacaa ggaggagaga
    13201 ttgagcgaat cccaccaagt caaggaattg atacggagct gctcggtcaa gcatttgaga
    13261 cgatggtttg tagctcaaag aagcaagcct tgaagggtag ctgaaggatc atcttctgac
    13321 aacagaagcg ttatcagcaa ttcaacgggg ctgcagcttc cttttcgggg aagttgtgtg
    13381 ccacggcatc gctgacggga attcaagcct gaggtgcatg tgggctcaaa gggtcaggtc
    13441 gggtagtgca gaaaagcgtc gagtcaatca gccagccaag cacacagatt gatcgtttgc
    13501 tcggcgcact gcacacgcac ctttgcacct ttgcaccttt acatctttgc aactgggcac
    13561 ctacgggtgc ctgcacgatc acgtgctaag cacgggtcca ctccactcca tccacgggtc
    13621 gggtttgggc tgacgccctg aactgcgcct cccccacagg tgggtcttgc ctatgtgccc
    13681 agcgaagctt gactgctgcg ccaacctctc acctacagaa tagtcctact atctattgct
    13741 tccaagtatc caaatttggc tccgaacaag caatttatca ccatggtcct tgtgttggag
    13801 aagatcaacg gagctctggc aggcagcatc ggtctcgttg cagagaccat tgcggcatac
    13861 aagaagcaag agcaacatga ctccgctaga gctgatcccc atctcgcaac aatacgtatg
    13921 tcaccataat catgcccttg ttttcgctga ccatcttgtc ttgggtagct ccagctctag
    13981 agaccgatga gcagcaatgg ggactcgacg aagtctccga ccatcttctc caagattcta
    14041 ccatcagtca tactcacaat gatcacgacg cacttgatgg tgaacacaaa accattcgga
    14101 gcccctccca acaggccgat gaatttctca agaggcatcc ttgtccgctg caggccgcag
    14161 gtgaacacac agcccacggc agattggcac atcccgtcat aatcccacaa cgtcgtcctg
    14221 gagatcgcct tcgggggttt gtgagggcgt atgcgcccga attgatgaac tgcggcatcg
    14281 accaggacac ctggatcgat ctgctcgtca ccttcacgcg gactagccga gctcccaaat
    14341 ggatggcggc actaaacctg gccggtagtg ctgggtttgc aattccagta catgcggccg
    14401 gctttggtgt gggcattgcc gtgcagattg tcaccgcgat agcaatggag ctcaagggta
    14461 gaagccagtg agtcaaatgg ctctcagtat gccacctcaa acgtgaacta gcgctgacgc
    14521 tccatgtcag gtccaacgag tttttgaaga agctgaacga gggctttttt cgtcctcgtg
    14581 gtctctactg cctgataatg gcttttgaca atacttatga gacctcgctg accgagggag
    14641 acctactcca taacgctaaa gaatcgtcga cctccaagac tggagtgaag aagttgaaga
    14701 acaagatacg aacccataat ggtttctctg ggccagtcga cttcccggac gctgccccgc
    14761 ttgttttccc tgagcttgac tggcttgaaa agaatggcac cgatgaccaa aagaagaaga
    14821 tatccgggaa cctgaaattt cgcaagtttg tagccgatta ctacgatcgc cgcgcacaag
    14881 ccgaatacgt tagtcaatgc tttcccaacg cgatcagtgc tgatgtgaat tatttaggcc
    14941 ttcaagaacc caacaagccc gctatcgaca acaccctctc gaggttttgc gtcaaaatac
    15001 ggcaatccag gcgatgcgac taacctatct ccactgtctc ttgcaacgca tggattggtc
    15061 ccctacactc aatcgatgta tctcgatcgt aaccgcggcg ggaaccggaa gatcaaggat
    15121 gtgcgttaaa atgcccttct gagccttttc ctcttactga ttgccgttcc tttacagaaa
    15181 gttctttatc tgatcgtgat aaatatgccg tcatacgaag acttgagacg tgccgaagag
    15241 atgattggag agtcatcgac cactggtgaa gagaattcag gacttcagtg acattttcat
    15301 ttccgtgtct gcgtctgaca taccttatcc tttttcggac tggattcctg tgtgatacat
    15361 gtcagcgagt ggcatgactc tatgtcacca tataggaaat agtaatgctt gaattaccta
    15421 gtcaaatgat agttctaaat agcttatgat atagttagag gttgagtggc agagcatttt
    15481 ccaccgatca atcgtaatac gagcatcaca gatgtataca ttgacaacca tagccatgtt
    15541 tcaataccca ctgtttgttg tattcatcct gctaatttct cgtgcgttcg tctctaaagt
    15601 tttggagtgg cggtaccgaa gagctcacaa tcttgcgatt gctcgccgag ttccacaaag
    15661 tgaaaggata ttaggatttg gtcaattacg acaaatgctt cagaacacga aggctggcag
    15721 atctctgcag agccactttg aagccacaga agaaaacgga cctacggcat gcgccatgat
    15781 attggggaaa atgttcgtgt caacttctca cccagagaat atcaaggcta tcctagcaac
    15841 gcagttcaaa gactttgatt ttggagagcg aaaagatgca tttgagcctt tccttggtag
    15901 agggatattc acagctgacg gtgcgcactg ggagagctcg agggtgagta tcacaaatac
    15961 ccttgtaata caggtgactg gaagaactct gctggtcctt tctaacaatg tacaggcttt
    16021 gatccgtccc agctttacca agtcacaagt cgcagagctt cccacggtcg aggaacactt
    16081 tcaaaatctc ataaaaaaga taccagcgga ctccactact gtggacctgc aaccgctatt
    16141 tttcaatttc acccttgata gtgcgacaca ttttctcttc ggcgagtctg ttggatttca
    16201 gcttagtcct tctgattccg aggccgaaag attctcgacg gcttttgatc gagcacagat
    16261 acatttgcaa actcgtgtgc tggctggtcg tttcagatgg cttcttgtaa atcgccaatt
    16321 tgataaagac tgtttactgg tgcatcgata tatcgacaac tatgtttgca ggatactcca
    16381 tagacaagag aaagagacag tagaattttc aggtcgatat aatttgatgt cggaattggc
    16441 ggaagccacc aaagaccctg ttcaacttcg caacgagcta ctcaatgtgc tcttggccgc
    16501 gcgagatacc acagcaagcc ttctcagtca taccttcttc ttgatagctc ggcataaaag
    16561 tgtttggaat cgtttgaaat cggagatcgc agagctcgac ggtcgaattc ctacctatga
    16621 agacatcagt gacatgcgtt acgtgagggc tgttttgcac gaaagtgagt cacgccctgc
    16681 ttccaaaaac ttatgaaata ctaattcaat cgactcttga aagctttaag actttatccg
    16741 cctgttccga ctaatattcg ctacgccaaa aagcatacct cgctccctca tggtggtggc
    16801 cgtgacggtt cgctgccaat atttgttgcc aagggaacag cagttcatta ctctgtatgg
    16861 acaatgcatc gctcaagcgc tatttatgga aaagattctg agagctatcg cccagaacga
    16921 tggcttgatg agaacgaggg taaatcgtta agacctggtt ggggtttttt ggcgttcagt
    16981 ggaggtccaa gaatttgtat tggacagcaa aaagcgctca ctgaggcatc ctatgtagtt
    17041 atacggatgc tacagacata tgctgggatt gaggcaagag ataagcagcc gtggagggag
    17101 cgcatagggc tagtgttgag tagctatcat ggcgtgaaag ttgcattctc gatttgatcg
    17161 atcttgcaga catgatttca tatttagtcc atcaactatt caactttatc ataaaccatc
    17221 cgtatctgaa cgatctggtc atttttggat acgactgcac ggcgggtttg ccgacgaagg
    17281 ccggcaatag tctcgaaacg ccatacctga tgacttttcc aggtatccat aacgctttct
    17341 accagaactt ccacgacata ctcgtcgtcc gctaaggatt ccagcaggta ttcatgcccg
    17401 ataatgtccc gagcaatcga acttctagtt ctagtcctgg tctgcccaaa taaaggatgg
    17461 gtttgttgaa gttctcggtc ccagtccaaa agacgaatat cctcaatggt gcgcccaagg
    17521 atcgactggg ttgaagtgat tgagatgatg ttactggatg gctcgagctc ctggatgatc
    17581 tccatggtaa caggagcgtt aacgatggcc ttccggataa accagcttac gttttgaagc
    17641 tcgagtgctg gtgaagggtc gtcggataag gcattgttct gtggtttggc tggtcaggcg
    17701 gctggtggga cgatcaatga atgaagttca tgtggcagct taccaatgac catattcccg
    17761 ttaaatcaat ccctccattt ccatcctgct tcagttcgtc agttgtggtg atgcttgcgg
    17821 gttccattgg gaacgaagca ctctggtcat ttcctgttgg tgtctggttc tcatcgaaat
    17881 ctacagaata ttttgacggc aagcaccctc acgttgctgt taacacgtct tgttattttc
    17941 gagcatgtat ctcgcattcg gaagacctag gcttgcatgt atctctgtaa gtctaccttt
    18001 ttgggctcta ctctattccg tcgatcattc ctaccgtggg atcggggtat agtctccatc
    18061 gctactttcc caaataggaa atgataatgt catgttcacc aatttattca gacacacaag
    18121 aaactcttgt aacactgcgg catttttgag ccgaattagg tatccgaata tcaatggtgt
    18181 tatgcatgat tgtgacctct aatttcaagg attgctcaac cgaacctttg acactggcca
    18241 gggaaatatt attccacgtg aatactatta tcaaatgcgc gagagtttta gtataactac
    18301 cattcaggtt gatcaaaact tttaaattcg ctggtactgg gattgcgacg ttacgaggat
    18361 gacggaacca attgcaatca tcggtagcgg ttgccgcttt cctggcgagg tctcgtctcc
    18421 atcaaaacta tgggatctct tgaaagaacc acgagacgta ttgaaagaga tcgatcgatt
    18481 cagcgtaaac ggcttctaca ataagaacgg tcatcaccat ggctccagca acgtgcgcca
    18541 ttcataccaa ctgagtgaag acactcgggg attcgatgca caattctgta agcttctcaa
    18601 tgacaaaggg ccaacctcaa atttacatgt tatcacagtc aatattcctg ccaatgaggc
    18661 cgactctatc gatccccagc agcgattcct catggaggtc acctatgagg ctatagagag
    18721 cgccggtctg agcatcgagg ctctttctgg cacagacacc gcagtctatg ttggtattat
    18781 gtgtaatgac tacgcccaaa tcacgtatgc ggatattgaa tcggtgccaa agtatgccgc
    18841 gacaggtagt gctcttagta tcttatctaa ccgcatttcg tactttttca actggaacgg
    18901 cccgtccatg acgatagata ctgcgtgctc atcctcttta gtagctgtac accaggcggt
    18961 gcaggtgcta cgaagcggcc agtcaaaagt tgcaatagcg ggaggagcca acttgatttt
    19021 cacgccgagt atgtaatgca ctgagatttc tattctaatt ctactaatat ttgatctgaa
    19081 gcaaattata ttgcagaaag taatgtgaat atgctttcac cgactggaag aagccgcatg
    19141 tggtctgcca atgctgacgg ctacgcgcgt ggcgagggtg tcgcagttat agttttaaag
    19201 actcttagca aagctatctc tgatggtgat actattgaag ctgttatcag agaaactggt
    19261 gtgaatcagg atggaagaac gccaggcata accatgccta gcagctctgc ccaagcagaa
    19321 ctgatccgct ctacgtatgc tagagcaggg cttgatcttg gacaaaagtc agacaggcct
    19381 tcctttttcg aggcacatgg taagctctgt tttgatgcgg tgttttgact ctcgttgaca
    19441 tattcaaggt actggaacta aggctggcga tcctgtgagt cgaccactgt cctcaaaact
    19501 atggcctccc acttaggcat ttttggtcca attcaaatca atactcacgt aatattcctt
    19561 atcgcattta tgccaagcta accaatgagt acagcaagaa gcacgtgcca tacatagcgc
    19621 tttcttcggt gacggcaata catgcgagaa cgaaacaatt tacgttggtt ccataaaaac
    19681 catactaggc cacaccgagg gcactgccgg ccttgctggg atcttgaaag cctctcttgc
    19741 tgttcagaat aaaataatcc caccaaatat gctgttcgat atccttaacc cggatattga
    19801 accctactac gggaatctac aagtacctgt ggagccgaaa gagtggcccc aacttccacc
    19861 gggcgtacca tgccgtgcca gtgtgaatag ttttggtatg cttaccgtat agaaaaataa
    19921 aaatttattc tcctctgaca aatttctagg ctttgggggt actaacgctc atgcgatcgt
    19981 cgaaaattac gaaccaccat cgcggcgaac agctcaaatg aaacaaagta tcatcacggc
    20041 aataccattt atgttttcta gctactcgga caaggcgcta tcagctcaac tcgcgacttt
    20101 cctccaacac cttgaaacaa ctcacgatac cgagctccga gacctcgctt ggtcgctttc
    20161 gagaaggtcg tcattcaatg tcagaatcgc tatctctggt aacaatgtcg acactttgaa
    20221 agaaaaagta agagcaaggt tacaatcaaa gacagagggc aattctttgg ggattcgtcc
    20281 ttcgagtcaa caccataaga ttcttggtat ttttacgggg caaggggcac aatggcctac
    20341 catgggtctt ggcttgcttg aagtctcaaa agttgcacgt gaagcctttg gtcttatgca
    20401 acgatcgctt tgtgagctcc cggacggcga tcgtccaaca tggtcgttgc acaatgaact
    20461 cgccaaaagc gctgaagatt caaacattat gcaaggggat tacggccagg tcctctgcgt
    20521 agccgtccag ataatgttgg ttcgcgtcct ccgcagtgtt ggcgtcgaat ttgacgccgt
    20581 cgtgggccat agtagcggcg agattggtgc tgcatatgct gcagggtatc tcaaagcaaa
    20641 agatgccatt agggttgctt attaccgtgg gaagtatgga aaactcgcct taggtcgcga
    20701 aggctgtagc ggcgctatgc tggctgtggg aacttctatg gaagatgctg aagaactgtg
    20761 caacctagat gattttgcag gtcgcataca gattgctgct agcaactctt cagcaagcgt
    20821 tacactatcg ggcgacgcgc atgctataaa agaagctcag tttatcctcg aggacgaaat
    20881 gaagttcgtg cgagctctga gggtggacac tgcataccat tcctatcata tggtcccttg
    20941 tgccgaaccg tatctcgaag ctatgaaagc gtgcaagata gaagtcaccg tgcctgactc
    21001 tcattgccgt tggttctcgt ctgttcttgg tggcaaggag ataaaaccag atgtgtctgc
    21061 cgtgctttca ggtacatatt ggagggacaa tcttgtgcag ccagtactct tctcacatgc
    21121 gctgaagaag acactatctc aagtaggtga cattggcttg gtcctagaag ttggccctca
    21181 tgcttcacta aaagggccag taaacctcac gtttgaggag aaactgaacc ggatcgttcc
    21241 ttatacggcc ttgttaaccc gcaacggcat tgatctggaa tgcttctccg aaagtattgg
    21301 tgctgtttgg tccaaccttc tgactccatc tcttgacttc aacaaagtcg atgccatgtg
    21361 cgcattatca tcggatgatg ttccacaatt acgaaagtct gctccaagat actcctggga
    21421 tcacgaccgc aaattctgga tggaatcacg gcaatcggct gtactgcggc ttcgacctaa
    21481 ctctcaccat gagcttttag gtatccgaat tgaaaataat ggcagaatct acagatggcg
    21541 caatttcatc aagcctagtg agctctcgtg ggctaagggt caccaagttc aatcccaact
    21601 tatctttcct ggggcaggct tttcggtcat ggcaatcgag gctggatgtt gtttgatgcc
    21661 gatggaggaa atcgccctta ttgagttgac ggatattgaa atcatgcgtg ctatgacgtt
    21721 ccaagatgaa aacgacagcg tcgaaacaca atgcagcctc acaaacatca tcttcaatgg
    21781 ctttactgtg catgcagaat tcttttgtga aatctgtctg tcaaaagacc ttggatttgt
    21841 cgaagcttct cgttctcgcg tcaagttaca ctgtggagcg cctactagtg attctcttcc
    21901 ggatagagtc tccgacgagc tgcctatgag cgaagtagat attgaatact tctaccagac
    21961 cctctgggat cttggctaca actatacagg aatgtttaga tcagtcacca ctctgaaaag
    22021 gactacagac tcggcaatcg gcgtgattca cgttgattct ggggaagact atagcacaga
    22081 tactttattt catccaggcc ctctagatgt tgcattccaa acaatatttg gtgagttgga
    22141 gagctcatgg tatagttttg actttttgat actgattttc acaggggcta tgggggcacc
    22201 tggtgatggg agactctgga cagtccttgt gccaacaaag atcaagcgga tctccattaa
    22261 tcccttagct tgccagaaca aatcaggtat tgggtgcgac ttacaatttg atgctaaggt
    22321 ttccgtgtcg cttttggacg gtatcgtggg tgatgtcgac ttgtttgatt cctctggcat
    22381 ccacaagtgc gtccaagtcg agggtcttca ggtttcacca ctcagtcccg tgacggaaaa
    22441 tgacgataaa tgtatgttct ctgagacaat atgggcgatt gagaatccag atgcagccag
    22501 gggaattccc gaatggacac tcacagatga agaatgggaa caagctttct acgttgaacg
    22561 tgcctgtttc ttctacatca agcaacttca tgacaccatc actcttgagg agcgcgagaa
    22621 gtgtgaatgg catccgagca agatgctcgg ttgggctgct gacgttgtca aggtagtctc
    22681 gagaggagaa catccgataa tcaagcaaga atggatgcat gatacgtggg agctgcttga
    22741 aggaccgctc aatgagtatg ttcgattatg tatcatatct ctcacaaaaa tactgatatg
    22801 aatcagactg acgaagaaat atgaagattt tgagaatctc actcatatcg gcaaaaattt
    22861 agttcctttc gtccgaggag aattctcaat gctggaactt gttagaaatg gctctctcct
    22921 ggaacacata tatcgtaata catacgcctt ctctgagtat aacgagtatc taggtgcctt
    22981 ggtcaagcag ctgactcatc gctttccacg aatggaaatt ttcgaaatag gtgatttcca
    23041 catcggattt cagtttaggg caatatcaac tgatctaata ttaggtgctg gcactggcag
    23101 tacgacagaa gccgttttaa acgccataca agatcaatac tcatcttata cttacacgga
    23161 tatatccgct agtttttttt ctcaagcgca atccaccttc tcccagcata gttcgaggat
    23221 cttgtataag gttttcgatg tcaccaagga accgtcgaag caaaacgccc tagaaagggc
    23281 ttacgattta gtgatcgcat caaatgtgtt gcacgctact ccgaacctgg aacaaaccct
    23341 aacgaacgtg cgtaagcttc ttaaacctgg aggttatcta gttatgcttg aggtaaccga
    23401 cattgagccc ttacgaccaa ctttcttctt tggttgctta cctgattggt gggttggtga
    23461 agccgatggt cgtccgcatc accctctctt gcccacagaa agctggggag aaatctttag
    23521 aaagactggc ttctcgggcc tcgacagcag cacacccaaa cacaatgttt tcatggcacc
    23581 tttctcagtt atgctcacac aagctgtgga caaccaaata gaaatcatca gacagcctct
    23641 agtcaccacg aataagatca tcattgacaa tttgttgatc cttggaggta gcactcttca
    23701 tagctacggg atcatcgccg atatcaaatt gaagctcgat cctttcgtga aagcaacgac
    23761 gacggtggag acgctcgagt cgctcaagca ggaacacttc agtccgaaac aagttgtcct
    23821 gagtctttta gagctagatg atccagtatt cgaacctttt acaccgcaac gattcatggc
    23881 tttacagctg ctcgcggaac gatcccgtaa tgttgtatgg gtggtacagg gaggctctgg
    23941 agatcagcca tactcgaaca tgatggttgg tgtatcccgg tgcctggtag gcgagcaacc
    24001 agaaatgcta tttcaaattg tcgacttcga tgttcaagaa aatatctgca cgagctatat
    24061 tgccgaaagc ttgttacgta tggttatctc cgacggttgg aaaggctccg ttgaaccata
    24121 ttgcccagtc tgggctttgg agcgcgaggt ccgttatcaa aagggtgatg tttacattcc
    24181 ccgatacgtt cctaatgaca aaagaaattt gcaatacaat agttggcggc gtgcaatacg
    24241 cgaaaaagtg agccacgaag aagcagtcac tctcacgagc aataatggta tttacgacat
    24301 cgcaagatgc actttggaac gttacccccc gcgacatcag cagtaatcat agccgctcaa
    24361 atttccacaa gatctattga gatcaatcat gctgggcgtt tttttgtcgt ggtcggaaaa
    24421 ttggaaacct ccaacctgcc tgttctcgcc ttatcacaaa acaatgcttc caagctaatt
    24481 ataccgaaat cgcacttggt acccacccat gcacttatta ctcacacaga agaactcatt
    24541 agaataactt tggaggtttg tctgagtgac tacatcatcg accatttcac ttcttctggc
    24601 catttgctgg tccacgaacc atccctttca ctggcgcata ttcttaatgc ggaagcacga
    24661 gaggcaggtc tgaaagttta tttcactacc aatcatcgtg aaaaggtcag atcacatctg
    24721 gaatttattt atcttcatca cttggagcct ggtcatcgtt tagctcactc gctgccttca
    24781 aatattacca gtttcgtgga cgctgaaaat atggcagata gaggagcatt tggttctcga
    24841 atcatcgaac agttatcgcc caactgccaa cgtatcttcc tgggaatttt ctctggtaat
    24901 ttcgccacga ttgggtcagc gaataagtct ccattgacac atgttcttga tcggtcactc
    24961 aggtattacc aaaaactctc tcacctttca gagagcacaa aagagctttc catcgaaaca
    25021 gccattggtg cagtggtcag cgaagatata tttcaaacca ttgactggac acgattggac
    25081 aaggctctag tgcggatgtt tcctttggaa gacgaggtta cattcaaggg tgacaagaca
    25141 tatttcctag taggtctgac tggagagcta ggccaatcgc tctgccactg gatgattaaa
    25201 cgcggtgctc gacacatagt attgacgagc cgtaaaccca atgtcgcgaa ggcatggatt
    25261 aagcatatgg catcatacaa cgccaatgtc gtgacgattg ccatggacgt gacggacaaa
    25321 gaatcaacgt ttgaggctgt ccagaaagtc agagcaactt ttccaccaat tgctggggtt
    25381 gcaaatggag caatggtact caatgacgga ctcttcaata ttatgaccca cgaagagttc
    25441 aacgcaaccc tgcgccccaa agttacgggc acaacttttc tggaccaatt attcagtaaa
    25501 ccggatcttg actttttcat tgtattctct tccttagcat atgtcactgg gaactttggg
    25561 cagaccagct atgccgctgc taatggatat atgacaagtg ttgttgaagg tagaagaaaa
    25621 cgcggtcttg ttgggagcgt tatgcatctt gctggtaagt caacactatt cttaaacgct
    25681 gctttttcaa actcatcatg attttccagg tgtattcggc atcggatata ttactcgtac
    25741 cgatcgcggt atcattgaac gccttggtaa gctaggatac ggaaatattt cagagtacga
    25801 cttccaccaa ttctttgccg aggctgtttc cgctagttcg cctgagtccg ggaagtgcta
    25861 cgaagttggg tctgccctcc gtcctatcga ccctgagttg gaagataacc ctcctggatg
    25921 gcttgatatg ccgagactcg catactacaa ggtttctaag cgttcaagca ctgaagatag
    25981 ccaaagcaag tctatatcgg tccgagcaca gctaaaagag gcgactacaa tacaagacgc
    26041 tactgacatc atgactaaag gtctggtgac gaaattgtac aagcagttag ggatgtctcc
    26101 ggaagataac ctcatttcct ccgacaccag ccttgtcgat cttggcatcg acagtctagt
    26161 tgctgtggat ttgcgcgtct ggttcaccaa ggaacttgat ctcgatatgc ctgttctcaa
    26221 gcttcttggt ggagccacag tggctcaaat ggttgaggat acaattgagc ggatgagccc
    26281 taccttgatt ccgaatgtgg cagcgaaaac cgctactgaa tcgaacgaag ctatcaatca
    26341 gacgcttact caaaagcaaa ttactaacat tgtggaagat ccggtagtct ttggaactaa
    26401 tgatagaggt gactacctcc aaatggataa tctcaaggtt gaggagaacg accctcttca
    26461 tcagtctcat caaggcacaa cagtaacgtc tagtgaagat ccaaatccat ataaagaggc
    26521 ttccgaatca acaggccctc tcgttttccc cagagcctcg aatagctcta gctacgggag
    26581 cgagggagaa gcggctgtac cgccgaagtg tagattcatt cgaaaagtca atatggggta
    26641 tggtccgctt caattttatt tcatggtaaa gcatttgaat aatcctacta ttctcaatat
    26701 gcaatttcgt cttccattga ggggtagaat acgagttaca gatttatccc gcgccgtgca
    26761 agagcttggt cagcggcatg aggcattacg cacagcgttt tacactgacc cggacaacgc
    26821 tgaacagccg actcaaggcg tactagagaa ctcatccctt cgtcttgaaa caatcgaggt
    26881 ggccaataca gaaactgctc ggactgtttg tcaggaagtt ggagacactg tgttcgatat
    26941 cagtggtggt cagactctac gcatccttct actcagcata agctcagaat cccactggct
    27001 cgtcttagcc cttcatcaca tcagtatcga cggtttcagt tttaatatac ttctcgacga
    27061 gctcaatgcg ctttaccagg gcaagcggtt accaccagtc acaatgcact tcactgatgt
    27121 tgtttctaag caaaacaaat atatgcgtaa cgaagatagt tcgtctgagg tagaatactg
    27181 gactaagacg ttggggaaaa tacctgatgc tatcccgttg tttcctattg ctaaagtggc
    27241 atctcgtctt cctgttacga cgtaccacct tgaggaagct ccgatggtca cgattgatgc
    27301 tgatacgagc tccaagattc gtaagcagtg caacctcctt cgcataacga aattccaatt
    27361 cttcatgacg gtcttgcggg aatttttatt tgcctttctt gatacggaag agctatgcat
    27421 cggctttgct gacgcgaatc gcgctgaccc acaggttgca catacagtcg gatacttggt
    27481 taacatgcta tctctaaagt ttgaaagggc agcagaccaa accttcaaac agaaggctga
    27541 ggatgtcagg aagaaatctt atgcggcgct tgcgaattcg actattccat tcaatgcact
    27601 attggacaac cttgatgtta cacgctcagc aacacacaca cccgtatttc aggtatttat
    27661 ggactacatc agtcacaggt tcccaatgcc tgatggactc ggcgtggtgg atgaaaaggt
    27721 ttctgcccat ctgacccaca acttcttcga tcttgccgtg gacgttaacg atgtaactgg
    27781 gaacgaaatt tatattcgct tccgaggtca gcagtatctt tactctaaat caggagtgca
    27841 gttattgctc gacagttttg ttcgcctagt taaattatgt gccgaactac ttcctggcca
    27901 gcccgttagt aatcctgcgc tttacaatcc tgttgaggtc gaaaaggtct tgaaaattag
    27961 tcgcggtagg tattctactg aaaatcaaat gaaaatgtcc tctgaccagt tcttaggtgt
    28021 atcagcaccc ttgagatggc cttcaacggt gatcaaacga attaatgcag ttgccaatga
    28081 ggcaaaagat ctccctgctt tagtagacca acagcagaaa acactttctt acagtgatat
    28141 gatggcattt tcacgtcaaa tctcatcctc acttgctcat gctggcgtga aacagcatca
    28201 agtcgtaggg gtctaccaac aacctggtgt ggactttgtt tgttctatac ttgcaatctg
    28261 gaatctcggt gcgacatatc tacctttgga tactagcatt tcacttggtc gtttacggca
    28321 aatagtggca gactgtcagc cttctgcaat attatgtcac gaagacaccg tcaagaaggt
    28381 accccagctt agctctagca ccttaaagct gattgatata tccgttcacg acgcacataa
    28441 cgttactgcg ttacatccag tgcagatggc tgcaaatgat gtagctgtaa tcttgtatac
    28501 cagcggatcc acaggcttgc ctaaaggttt gcccatccgg cacatcagtc ttgtgaacca
    28561 gatggaggca atgaccaacg attttaaaat tggagcagag agagtcttgc agcaaagcgc
    28621 cgctagtttc gacctttcga tgcagcagat tctgatgtgt ctcttaaacg gagggacttt
    28681 gcacattgct tcacaagaga ctcggctaga tcctctacag atttccaagt tgatcgcaac
    28741 agagaagata agctgggtac atgcaacccc ttctgagctt tcccaatgga tcactcacgg
    28801 gtcttctcat ctttcatctg caaccaatct gcgctatatt ttctcttccg gtgaagcgct
    28861 gagcaattcg gttgtcaagg gcgtacagag tctccatcat ccggggctaa ggttaatcaa
    28921 tgtatatgga ccagctgaag ctggtgtggt cactagcgct gagatcgatg tctccactat
    28981 atctgcagat gcacagatcg cgatatccat cggaagaccc ttggccaata ttgctgtcta
    29041 cgttgttggt aaagacctca gacccgtacc agccggtgtg agtggggaaa tactgattgc
    29101 tggagctgga aacatcgaga cttatctcaa gaacgcagag cgttcagcaa aatccttcct
    29161 tgaggattca attacgccta atggtttcta tcaaggacag ataggaactc tgtaccgctc
    29221 cggtgacatg ggtcgatacg agaccgacgg gcagctttac ttcaagggaa ggattgccgg
    29281 cgatttgcag gtcaaactca atggtgtccg tgtggagctt gaagatattg agcgttcaat
    29341 cctcagcgct gctggtggcg tcatcacaaa tactgttgct gtcgtcaagc gtgatcccga
    29401 tttcctcgtg gctttcgtcc aatttgcgca agatttcact gtcgcggaac accagaattt
    29461 cctagatgct cttctccaac gcctcactct cccacgctct atgataccag ctatgctgat
    29521 ccctacagat atctttccac ttaattccca tggaaaactt gatcgccagg ctgttgcggc
    29581 catgccgttt cctaagagct tcgtggagga tgacgggcag ctgaacgaaa cggagagggc
    29641 cctacaggag ctctggattg aatgtcttcc cagaagcata ttggagacca cgcatattag
    29701 ttctcaaagt gatttcttcc gtctcggtgg caactcgtac ttacttgttc atctacagcg
    29761 attgatacgc gcgcgtttta atgttcacgt tccggttatg tcactttatg attccagtaa
    29821 cctatcatca atggtgggaa gaatcaagtc gggagactcg gtcgttaaag tggactggaa
    29881 gacggaaact agcatttcca aagccttggt ttctaacagg gatttagcaa gcgcccacca
    29941 ggtgccgcat aagatgactt ttggattaac catagttctt accggttcca ctggttatct
    30001 gggctcacgt atcttgaagc tgcttacaga ggacgaacgc gttgctatta tccactgtgt
    30061 agcgctgcgt gagcacacgg aaaagtcacc ccgaacatta gcaatcgagt ccccaaagct
    30121 tcgtctccat gccggagagt tcagccagcc acaactaggt ctcaagcagc aagactttga
    30181 ggtcctagcg gagaccgttg acttgatcgt gcactgtggc gcgaaccgct cgttctggga
    30241 ctatttcgat aaccttcgtg gacccaacgt caagtcaact aagaccctag tagatatggc
    30301 ttgcacaaac agaacaccca ttcacttcat ttcctcgggc ggagtgcatc ttctccgcaa
    30361 cagcaccgac gcttgggact atcctaccga gtcagtcgca gcgtttccgc ccccttcaga
    30421 cggctcaaat ggttacattg catcaaagtg ggtatcagaa gtgtacttgg agaacgcagg
    30481 caaagagctc ggcattccgg cctacattca ccgctttgtc cccgccgccg ccactactat
    30541 gagcgcaccg cctatggagc tcctggaaga gtttcggcac cttgccgtgc gcctcaaggc
    30601 gttaccagct ccaagcggct gggtaggtac gttcgatctt tctccagctg atggattggc
    30661 ttccgagatc gtgggaaacg tactgaacga ctctcttgtg gaagagccag tgccaatgcc
    30721 acactttgtg cactacgtgt ccaaggtgaa gttgagtatg gaaagtgcca cagagtacat
    30781 ggggattttt caggaaacag gcgaagaggg gtcggtggga gagaagtttg aaaggttgcc
    30841 gcccttgcag tgggctggca aggcgaagaa agaagggctg agttggcatt ttacaagtac
    30901 ggattttgta gctatgggag gggttgaggg tgtgggattg aagagatgag caggaatgag
    30961 ctattgatgt gtagtagttg acagttttgt tttagctttt atgtcagaat taaagcatgc
    31021 tttgattgta ctcggaggct caacattgta ctagctcatc acacatgcag agtatccttc
    31081 aatgcacctg cccacctctc tcgattcacc tataatacat atcctgacca catgatccgt
    31141 tttctccgcc caagcccaat ccacccgccc gtgcccacca tgcacactca gtcctcgatt
    31201 gcatctttaa atcgaaatct tacacgttaa tgagaacaaa tgaaaagaaa ggataagatc
    31261 atcccacgca attctatgcc tgcaatgttc ttgcttcagc cccatcctcg agttactgaa
    31321 tctggtacta ctccagggtt ccatcgcctc ccgtcgcacc accacccctg ccgccgcgct
    31381 gtctcttccc tcctcgctgg ttttgatgct gtacaccatc gtcatcaggc ccgcgcttct
    31441 gtcccttgcc actgacacca ccgggtacga atgcattgac gcccgggttc atagggctgc
    31501 caggttgggc cgtctgcccg cgaccacggt taccgcctgc gcctccgcct cggccgcctg
    31561 taccgcctcg gccgaagcct tgctggccgc ctgtgttcgg accttgcata gacggtggac
    31621 cacctcgtcc acggccgcca ccgccaggaa ctggaattcc cgagttaccg cggggaatgc
    31681 ctgattgacc acggttgttc atgccaccgc gcggaggctg ataagtctgc atggacggtt
    31741 gttgcatagc gaagggcgag ttgggccggc tattttgctg ttgctgctgg ctctggaacg
    31801 gatttggtgc tccaaagggt gtctggtgtt ggccggtgaa tccaaaagag cctggttgtt
    31861 ggccgctaaa gccaccctga aatcctgggg cgggttgggt ttggttcatg ccctgattag
    31921 gcactggtgc aaattgaccg ccgtaactgg gcccctttcc actaaattgt ccgaaggggc
    31981 ctgccgcaga gccattggta cccacaggtg tttgaggttg ggacggtact atcggctggg
    32041 ccggagcagg tgctggtggt tgcgcactcc cagtggcagg gactgttgtg gcctcgatct
    32101 tgggcgccgg gggtgcaggt tttgctatac tagcgatgtc gaaaacctcc tttacaggct
    32161 gctctggtgt atcctttgcg gccgccacaa caacgttcca tttagcattg agctggtcaa
    32221 atttattctt ggccatgctc gctttggcag cgttgcgcat ctcagttgcc ttcctctctg
    32281 ctgctttggc ctcttcaatc ttttgctctt gttgcgcttt gatattggct gtagcctctt
    32341 ctaccttctg cgcaacaatt tgctcctggt ccatatttga tgtttgtcca ttggcattcc
    32401 gggtttcctc caatttcttc tgaacattgc gcttaataat gttcatagct gtggaggtac
    32461 ggcttataaa gtcttgaatc tcgcgttcgg acgcttcaac acccggaagt gtagatgaga
    32521 cagaggatga tggtacctgc ttgagctgat cgagttctgt tcgcaatcgc tctacctctt
    32581 tctcgagacg tgcgatttct tcattcttac gttcaagctc tgcgttcttt tcggtaagct
    32641 cggcctcttt gtcttcaacg ttcttctttt cttttttaag catggtgtta gccttctctt
    32701 tgagaacatc catcttcctt tgcatctcag cgataaccgc gggctcagct ttggactcgg
    32761 acgcctgtgc agcttcagcc tctgcttttc gttgctgtaa ttcagcttca acctctgctt
    32821 tccgttgctg caattcagct tcagctgtga ccagggcagc ctctcgctct tctatagcag
    32881 cagttcgttc ttcgagggcc gccttttcaa cagcaaagtg gtctgtgcct gattcaacac
    32941 cagagtttgc agcagagcct ccactgctct caacgagaga gcctgtcatt tctgtttgag
    33001 tgcgaagatc ctccacctcc ttctcacgag cagcaagttc ttctttcaac ttttcaacct
    33061 cgtctgaagt cgatgcatcc gcatttgcag tagcaggtac ttcggcgaaa acttgctgag
    33121 atttcaactg atcgacctca gcttcggcgc ttgcttttcc agtgcgtgca tcttcagcct
    33181 ccttaacaag tacaccgatg cgctgttgca attccgcctg ttcaacagtt agtgctatat
    33241 cttgatcgag aagtgacgag cttacaattt ggctttccag tgtccgctcc cgtgacttaa
    33301 gttcttcgag ctgtatgcca agacccacag cctgattcgc ctgctgccgt tcgcgatctt
    33361 cagcctccct cacccgagct tccaattgtg acttctcttc ggtcaataag ccaacgttgt
    33421 cttcgctcac ctgtccctct tctgccatgg caacatcgac agtggcattg gcctttgcca
    33481 acgcctcatc tcgatctcta cgagcagact ccaggtcttc tcgcagtgta gtgagctccg
    33541 attgtgctgt agtgagctct gattgtgcgc ttgcaaggtt tgcatgggct tcatcccgct
    33601 cctgtttgat ggtgttcatc gttgtcctta attcacccat cttgaccttg gctttctcta
    33661 caacatctgc tctccgctta ttctgcacct ctgcttcatt cctttgcttc tcggcttcct
    33721 cctccgccgc cttgaggcgt tcttggatat cttcaccaac ttgatgtgaa gcctggtcgc
    33781 gctcggtctt cagagtctcg atttgttgtt tcaaatcctc caattcttta gggtcaatgc
    33841 gatcgtacct ctggagtaca tcttggtggc gtttctgcca gcgttcacgg tcttcttcaa
    33901 cagccttcaa ttggccgctg gtgaattcaa gttcgccctc aagttccagg acacgagcct
    33961 gcaacggctg aagctgctca cgcaacgctt cgagctcctt gtccttctga ttgcgttcag
    34021 cttccaaccg ctggacatcg ttacgtaagg tagtgttgct ctcccggtag agattgagtt
    34081 gacccacact ctcttcaagg gctttgaatt ttgcatcgct cggtcggctt tgcgattggg
    34141 cttgctctgt aagcagtctt tcattcgctc gctcaagttg ctcttgttta gtagcaagct
    34201 cttgacgaac ccgttgcact tcgagttcca taccgttgac cttgagctgc aggatgtcct
    34261 tgtcgttacg aagtgatttg ttgagttcct gcaatccagc caaactggag tcaaggttaa
    34321 cggtatcagt ttgaccacca gcaacagaca accggttgtc ttgcagtgtc ttgatcgtgt
    34381 tgttgagcgt atcgatttgg ccatagagcg ttttgttctg gtcgttcaaa ccatccttct
    34441 cctcgcggat ttcacgaagt tcgcggtcct ggcgctcctt aattgatgcc cagtgctcct
    34501 cgttctgcgt gagtgagacc cgtgcggcct ctgcttctgt cttgtattgc gtaacctcgg
    34561 tgctgagctt attgtattca tcgcggatgg ttcgtagatt tttcatagtt tcaccatgtt
    34621 tcgcgagctc gttctcataa tcagcctgag cgcgatttgc aatttccgct tgagaagcga
    34681 caagctgttt ttgcgtctcc atggcggctt cgtattcatt gatatcactc tgaatgcggt
    34741 tgatctcggc ctcaagcgct tctttctgtt gagtgagctc aagcttgtct ttctcgtggg
    34801 tacttcgcag ttcggaaagc tcagtactag ttgtagcaag ttctgacgaa aattcttcaa
    34861 cccgcttctt cagatctata atctcggctt ccttctcttg gatcgtccgg ttaagatcat
    34921 gttccatttg atcgtgagcc tcaatgaagc tttccagctg ctcttccttt tcttgggcaa
    34981 tgtttttgta tgtctcaatg tgggtttcgg cggtttccaa cttttctttc gcacgctcgt
    35041 aatcgcgctg caggtcggca agttgggcat tgagttgctc ggcatggttt gcactgtgct
    35101 cgtcgtcgtc accttccgca gcaccgtgcg tacggaagga ttgttgtgca cgttcctcgg
    35161 caaggcgtag gtcagactgc agctcactta ctcgtgattg caattgatca cgtgcagtgc
    35221 gtacagaggc aagctcctga cgcacttcgt tggcagcttt gaagagatca tcaatcttcc
    35281 tctgcttgtc cgtctgatcc aattcaaaac gcatagcaat ccgtttatgc tcttccatgt
    35341 cgtcctgaag ctttcgttgc gcatttgaaa gttccgcctc tagtgagcta gctcgggatt
    35401 cgaggagcct tcgggcctcg gcctgcatca gactttgctc attgtagtca ttccgcttct
    35461 cctccaatga cttgctgagg aagcctttag cttcgttgag ggtctttatc tcggcttcta
    35521 ggcggcttcg agttgtatcc cacaacgcct gagaagcctt caaattagtg ttggcacgct
    35581 caagactctc aagttgacct ctacactcaa cattttcttc catgacctgc tgaaacttaa
    35641 ggtcactact ggcgagttga tcctgtgcag catccaagcg cttctgcagc aaatccttct
    35701 gtgactccaa agcagtaatg cgatgttgtt gctgatcctg ccattgctgg gccatttggt
    35761 gcttgctttc cagccttaca ttctcgtgtt gcaatgttcg aatttctttg gtcaacgtgt
    35821 cgatttggtg cttgagcgtg gcacggtctg tgacagactc ctctctcatg atatccagag
    35881 atttctgaag ttccttgaag atgctactgt tttgtaccgt ttcaggagac tgcatattgg
    35941 caatactgct ccccggtgga ggagttccct caaacatgga ccccgcgtca gagcctccac
    36001 gtcggtgacc ttgactctga gcggctcggc gccatacgtc gcgctccttg gctaaagagt
    36061 tgatattagc ttgcagcgag cttgtcttgt cttgaaattc agcagcctgt tcccgcagtt
    36121 cttcaagctc cttttggacc cgcttctgtt cttccaactt ctccttcgct tgccgtcctt
    36181 catacaaatt ggtaaaattg gaaacctgct ccagcaactg cttgttctgg tcaacgagat
    36241 caccgacatg tttgtacaga acaagatgtt gggtcaacaa gcgacgagta ggggtgtcgt
    36301 atgcatccag taattcttct ggcacctggt tgccttgcgc tgcttcgaag aagtgtttgt
    36361 cagcggcggg aaccgcttct aagccctctt cttgacgacg ctgttcgagc aacaggagct
    36421 tgttttggaa tgttacatcg gtgattatct ggcgatcgag cttgtgctgt tcctgtagat
    36481 cccggatttc actctctttc tttcgaacgt cctttcgggc cgcatccttt gctgcgagtg
    36541 cttcttgcaa atcgccggaa atattgccca gctcaaagtt gaggcgttcg ttctcctctt
    36601 ttgtctcgaa cagctctggc tgcaggttct ccaggtcacc caacgcctcg tcgaattctt
    36661 cacgcaactt tttgcgtgcc tcctcaagac tgcggaggtc ggccttgagt ttgacgtttt
    36721 cggcgtagag ctgggtcacg gtcaggccgc tcttcttcga accgccgggg gtggagatga
    36781 ccatgggtga gccagcccgc gccggggtgg agtggccgcc attcatgcca cggcgagggg
    36841 tttgcgggac atgggcagag tttctcaact cggagagctg agcctcttgc gtttccacca
    36901 ccagttcaag ctcggccaac ttggcttcat agtctacgat ctttcctttc tccgtgtcga
    36961 gttcggactg gagctggccg acctccaggg cagcttggtc tttgacttct ctaagctcat
    37021 ccatgagacc ttgagatcgc tgcttgtggg tgttggcact attctgctcc agctcggcga
    37081 ggcggcggta gttgtcgagc tcggcgcgga aggatgcgtg ggccgaggta gcctcttctt
    37141 gcagctgctg aatgcgaaga agcgattgct cgacacgctg ttcaagctct tcgatgcgct
    37201 ttgcctggga ggtttccttg ctgcggagcg agtcaatggt ctgggtggca tcggcattgg
    37261 cgcgctgcag ctcggcaatc tgggcattct tctctttgcg gaaacgagtg ttgtcggcag
    37321 agcgggtctt gagctcgccc tccagccact cgttgttggt gcgcagctgt tcgatctcct
    37381 ggcgcaggtt gttctcgcgg aaggttacat ccttggcgcc tgcttcgagc tcttgcttct
    37441 tgtcctccag ctccgagact tgcttgcgca gggcgaccag cttctggtgc tgggcggaca
    37501 gttcctcggc caggcggtcg tatgcggcga gacttggctt cgtgcagggc aacggtgtcg
    37561 cgattctggc tttccagcga gcgaacacgg gcctctaaga tctcgacctg ggacgaggag
    37621 gtggtggtgt tggcgtggag cgtctgcagc tgcgtctcga gctggttgtg ttgggtttct
    37681 gggggggggt cagtcagcac gcagcgatgg gccagcgggc ggggcgtcga cgcgtacctt
    37741 tctgtgcgag ctgctggcgc agctcatcgg catccttcac ggccttgtcg gcggtggcct
    37801 ggagggtgcg gatgcgggcc tctccagcgc ggacggccgt ctcattctcg atgtcggcgc
    37861 ggagcttctc cgactgcaac tcatcgaatt cgcgtgcctt tgcttcgatc tgggtgagca
    37921 gcgactgcac gagctcgacg gtgggctcgg cgagcagcga ctggatgctg gtttcgggga
    37981 cggcgtagga cgcggcgatg tagccggggt cgactgcagt cgcagccatg gggggcgtgt
    38041 gtggtgaggc cagggtctag cgcatcctcg agggcggatg gtcgcgcgca gagaacaggt
    38101 ggagggagcg ggcgaacaaa gaaaaagggc gtggacggcc cgtgtcgtgt ggcctgcgac
    38161 tctttgaagc tgcaaagtcg cgaggttgtt tgttaggcgg agcttgggcg gccttggcgc
    38221 gtgggccgcc cgaccgacca gagccgcacg ggcaggccgc attcatcacc tcagaccgac
    38281 ctgcctggag gctggagctg gccttcacca cccaacgacc gaccgcccgt ctgcagcccc
    38341 ggccaggcag ccgccgacgt actgttgttc tgccggagct ccctctcccc tgcactcccc
    38401 tccctcgccc acatcgccca cctcgcccgc atcgcccgcc atgtccaccc tcaaggccac
    38461 cagcctggcg cccaacgcac cctcgcccac cccctccaac acctccgcaa atggctccaa
    38521 gcgcaagcgt cccgacgagg gccgcgctgc cgtggtcttc tcccagcccg agaacacgga
    38581 gacgcgcaac cacgacatga cccagctcac ctatgccatc gagtacctgc agcagaagcc
    38641 cgacgtgtgg ttcaccttca aggagatcat ggactatctc aacataaagg acggcgaccc
    38701 tctgcgcaag cgcctcaggg actcgttcca ccaaaactcc ccgtggagca aggtcgagca
    38761 cgaccctgcc accaagaagt accgctacaa gcccaagtac aacatccgca gcaatgccga
    38821 gcttcgccag tatctccaga accagaaatc tgcccagggc ctgtccgtca aggatctcaa
    38881 ggatggctgg ccctcggtgc aagacgacct caggaccctg gagattagga agcagattct
    38941 cgtgaggcac aacatcaagg acaccaacgc caggacagtg tatgtctcct gcatcccgct
    39001 atgtggcgtg tgctaatgcg ctcaaaggtg ggacaacgac ccgaccctca tgcatgtcgt
    39061 cgatccagag ttcaagcagg aatggcacca agtcatcata cctgccggcc aggacgatct
    39121 gcgcaagacc cttctagccg ccggtctaaa gccatcgagc gcgcctcgtg ctgccaccac
    39181 caccaagccc aaggagacga aacgcaaggc tattcgtcgc agtggcaagc agaccaacac
    39241 acacatggcc ggcattctca aagactactc ccacttgcgc aagtagtcac ttcgtacttt
    39301 gcatagcggc ggcgtttggg caggttcaga ttgtagaaac catctggaat acttattttg
    39361 cattttttgg gtcacggggc atgcaacggt aagacgtagt gtacaatata tagagacatt
    39421 agttggtgaa tcgtctattg ggcgacacct gatatcatca ttgctgatga agtgaattct
    39481 gatctagcgt atcgtgcctt tatgcgaatg aggagcttgg gtttattttt atttttattt
    39541 ttttgcactc tctttcgatt ctttgtcacg atagctctgc aactttccct ttcagtgagg
    39601 cgtacaaaaa cgaccgtctc cctggtccgt gctacaaaag ttagtggtga catcaactac
    39661 accgaagcac agaagcttcc gcgttgcctt ttccgcaccc ccagaccata gccatgaagg
    39721 cgtcacgctc catccgggtt cttcgcccaa acccaaagca tccaatcttc ccagtcaact
    39781 caccggtaca tgcacgaatc cgatccgccc ggccatcaag ctccgcacca ctgatccgct
    39841 tctcttctac ttctacttcc tcctccgcaa cctcgccccc gaaatctacc gtcgacccca
    39901 cagaggtctc ccacttcaat gcgctcgcct ccagctggtg ggaccctgta ggcccttcgc
    39961 gtcttctaca cctcatgaac cctctccgcc acaccttcat atcacgatgc cgcggcgttg
    40021 ccccaaccag caccggcacc acacgtctcc gctacctcga catcggctgc ggaggcggca
    40081 tcttcgccga gtcggccgca cgcctaccta cgacctcctc cgtgacagcc attgacccaa
    40141 cgcctgaggt gctcaagatt gccgaagcgc acaagcggcg ggaccctacg atcgcggcac
    40201 caggaaaatt gacgtatgtc aacacttcca tcgaggagct gccgcgacca gcgtcacccg
    40261 aggagggcta cgacgttgtg agcttgttcg aggtgctaga gcacgtgaat gcgccgggcc
    40321 cgtttctcga acatgtactt cctcatgtga agcctggtgg ttggctggtg atgagtacga
    40381 ttgcccggac gtggacaagc tggcttgtca cgaatgtaat ggcggaagac gtgctgggga
    40441 ttgtgcccaa agggacgcat gattgggcaa agtatgtgaa cgagggtgag ttgaggagct
    40501 ggttccaggg gaagacgggg tggggagaga tgaggacgca gggtgtcatg tatgtgcctg
    40561 ggttgggttg gaaagaggtt ggagggagcg aggggtgggg gaactatttc tttgctgtga
    40621 ggagagcaga ggtgtagaaa gaacggagca agtgtaggat aggttgtggg agtaagagca
    40681 catgtgatac ccagaatggc attgtacagt atgtatatat acaaatggcg cacatgcgtt
    40741 gcatatgacc gtcttcccgt gtatcgtaca atgcgttgcc cgaaagctgc aggcagaacg
    40801 aggcagcatg ttcaagtaaa accccgttta aaacgccgtc aaatgccgtc ttgctcaccc
    40861 ggtctgttcc gtgcggccat tccctccttg ttgaccgcca gtggagattt tccgcatcgc
    40921 catctcactt ttgccaaatc gttttgtcgc tcttcttcgc tggctcttcc cagacctcgg
    40981 gcatgttgct ttgtttctgt gcttgaccat ggtagactgg tacatccacg acatcatgcc
    41041 cccctctgcc ttccatctct gcaggtaggc ctcgcccgtc atgggttccg gcacaggctc
    41101 ccatgcctcc aagcgggtct gtatgttctt tgacgtgcgg ctcgagacga agggagtcag
    41161 ctgctcagtt gttaactgga tgcaacgtct cgcgaggctc catcacgcgt gctcatacct
    41221 cgaagccctt ggtgcccttg gcggggtaga cgaatgtgcg tatcctgcta tagtccgggt
    41281 ggaaccgtcc gtatttgtcg acggttccca tgttcccaat gcggtttccc ttgtagtact
    41341 ctcgtccagc ctgcttcgtc gagagcggga ggcggcgcag cgtcttctgg aggcattgcg
    41401 tgggtttcat atcggcggcg gcggtccggg gcgggcttcg gtctcttcaa gcgtggctac
    41461 ggcaatggct cgcggcgtcg tgggtgcgat gcgatgcgat gcggaggtgt cgcgcagggc
    41521 cgccggcgaa acctcggcgc agatgcctgt gctcgaaaaa gtgaatggaa acgaagtgcc
    41581 aagatttcga cccactctta tcttttttgc cgtgcaagag tagagtgcag gtggtcccgc
    41641 gacaacacat acgcagtgca gccatgccgc cacgcatctc gagaggctcg ttccagagca
    41701 ccaagccgga caggtcgaag ccgaagactg gccctcgcaa ccagaagaag gcccagcgga
    41761 gagcccagaa tgccttctcc atcgccgccc acgaggtgcc cgagcgcagc aggggacgca
    41821 agagtcgtct gggcgagatc gaaggcccca cgcaccgaaa gcgagctcgt gacgaggatg
    41881 ccgacgacgg cgacggcgac gacgacgagc aagatgtgaa gagaggaaag cggagacgag
    41941 gtggggacga cagcttggac gagggaagcg actcggaggg caacacctgg accatggggc
    42001 atgtcgagga tgacgacgac agcgacatcg acagcgacga cgctttcgga gagagcgacg
    42061 aggagaggtt tgaggggtgg accttccgcg ggagttcgag caaccagcag aagggcaaac
    42121 cgaagaaagc caagtccatg aagcaggtgg aagacgagga tgaggatgag gatttcgacc
    42181 tggacgagga gagagtgcgg acggcgaaga ggatgacgag gacgatttgg gagaggatgc
    42241 gatcgacctc gctaccgcgc tggaccagta tgaagaagac caggagcagg aagaacggca
    42301 gaagaaaaag aaacagaagc catcagcctt tggcgatagc gacgacagcg acgaggctcc
    42361 cagcgaagtg ggcgactttg ccgcggatgg cgcctccgat ttctcctccg atgacgacga
    42421 tgaaaacgag tcagatcgca gagcacagct caaacacctc attgcatcca tggcagcaga
    42481 ggacgaacag aacgcgcctg gcccgcgcaa ggtcgaaacc cacgagaacg ctgcaccgtc
    42541 agagttcggc gtgtcgagga aggtcgatct tgcaggcttc aagtcaaaaa tgacagatcc
    42601 agaaagaaaa agtctttaaa actgttgcag gacgacaagg ccacgaagcg caacgacatc
    42661 gcccggaagc tcgacgcccc actgcccaag cggcagcaag acaagcttga ccgagctgct
    42721 gctgctgcaa aagctcaaga gacgttggac aggtggacgg atacagtgaa gcataaccgc
    42781 cgtgctgagc acctgcattt tggtcccgat cggcctgagg cgggctcgcg catgggtgag
    42841 aaccggctgc tacctaccac tacagctgaa ccggcgaacg accttgagaa aacaattcaa
    42901 gcaattctac aacagagcgg actctccaat ggaaaggagg acgaagacaa gattcagaaa
    42961 tgggaagaac tccagacgaa caagctaccg ttggctgaag tgcagaaacg ccgtgctcaa
    43021 ctccgtatgg aaagagagct catgttccgc gaggaagtcc gcgcaaagcg tataaaaaag
    43081 atcaagagca agtcgtatcg ccgggttcat cgtaaagagc gtgatcgatt aatggagaag
    43141 gagcgcgaag aactcaaggc tcagggtatc gatgtttcag aagatgaacg agagcacaac
    43201 gatcgtcgac gagccgaaga gagaatgggt gccaaacacc gggagagcaa atgggccaag
    43261 ggtgtcaaag cctccggcag aggcgcttgg gatgatgatg cacgcgcggg tgttaccgac
    43321 atggctcgtc gcaatgaaga gctacgccgg cgtattgaag gcaaggaggt ccgcgaagaa
    43381 ggcgatgaag catctgattt ttcgagcgac gaaggcgatg aagatctgga cgatgacgat
    43441 gaaggcactg aagctatgaa gcgtcagctt gggcgcttga agcaaaaccc atttactacc
    43501 gatcagtcca agctcggctc gatggccttc atgcagaaag cagaagcagc gcggagagcc
    43561 cgcaatgatg aggatgtaga acgtttacgg aaagaacttg ctggtgaaga gagcaatagt
    43621 gacggagagg acgacaatgc agtcaaggct gggcgacgca aattcggtcc tagcacgaaa
    43681 atggcaccgc cagccataca gcttgataag agcgagtttg aagagcgcga agaactaggc
    43741 agcgatgcag agaccgcaac attaggtgcg ggaggaaagg ctcctagccc tggtaaacag
    43801 gttaccgcag atggcggcgt cacaaacccc ttgctcgtgc gttccaagag tgcaaagagc
    43861 aagaacatca ccgaggaacc cgatctcttg cctatggcct atgatactat cgccgctgct
    43921 gaagtccaag agaagccagt gaagccatct aagaagtcaa agaagaagtc aaaatcccaa
    43981 ccaaaggcga cacccgacac atccttaact ggagtcttcg ccggcaaccc cactattagc
    44041 aagcccgacg acgatggttt ccaaaccatt acctacgaga acgaagatga tgagtccgac
    44101 ggttggggcg acgagaactc taccttcgac gcaactgggc tccaacgtaa ccaaagtctc
    44161 acagcgagtg ctttcgctgg cgacaacgtc gaagccgact ttgccacaga aaagaaacag
    44221 accgtgcaag aagaagacga gcgtgtggaa gaaaacgtcc tacctggctg gggcgcttgg
    44281 accggtgatg gcctcagtgt taacgaacag cgtaagagag gccaagtcac gtataacaga
    44341 aaagccggca ttgcacccgc aaagcgccag gatgcgaagc tagcacgcgt gatcatcaac
    44401 gaaaagaagg tcaaggcaaa ttcgaaatat aaagcggaac aactaccttt ccctttcgag
    44461 acgagggaac aatatgagag aagtttgcga ctgccgaaag gcccagaatg gaccacgaaa
    44521 aagacattcc aacaggcgac caagccgcgg gttatggtca agcagggtgt tattgcacca
    44581 atgcggaagc cactggtgta gaatgaagta tgggatgtat agaataaaga tagcaggtgt
    44641 cgtgaggggt aaaatacagt ttttatcgag gtgcaaactt aaatgctagt tgaagtctta
    44701 aagtctagag gggtcgttga taaggaccta gtgttacatg gcacttgtca aatcatataa
    44761 ctcggtgaaa ctcaggtcca aggatttaga gtgtgatctt ctgggtctca ggtctcaggt
    44821 ctcaagcttg aatagtctcg atgatatgca ccttcatcac caagtcagca gatactggca
    44881 tcatgcctcc aaaaactcgg gctagaattc gtatgagcac aaacaatagc cagtttcacg
    44941 aaaacaaatg cggtcgatag ggcagttgta ggtcgcaagt cgacgagacc tcgaggactt
    45001 cacatttgaa tgagtcaagg acgacgatca gacatcgaga actgtctcaa tgaagaagta
    45061 tcgatggaaa ttattttagc aacaacacct ctgcaatact ctcgcccgtg actgggctat
    45121 atcgcaactt acctacaaac agcctttgtt cgttcttgct tcaaacacct gcttttgtca
    45181 cgatcaaacc ttcactttgc agcatgccta agattatcaa acagcgcttc catgagcggt
    45241 ctgcgctggc ttccagtaat ggaaccttcg ctggtgaatt gcacctgcct ccggtatata
    45301 ttataccgtt ggtaccggcg acatcgtcta tcccaggcac cttacatacg acatctacac
    45361 ctattacgtc tcggtttgcc aacataccaa ttttctcttc ttatccttat tccacattaa
    45421 gctcggcttt cgtcttgggt ggacatcatt cttctctaac agcagaacct attcgtgcga
    45481 ccccgagtag ttttgtgctg tcccacttga gttcagtatc atttcccatg ggccaaccgc
    45541 agtctcttat cccatcgtct ttccgaccgt ctcgaccctc gtcttcaccc cgaaggccca
    45601 cattttcttc tcacgtccgg cctacaccgg ctccaaacgt aaaaccagta cccagcgaca
    45661 atatatttgt gccaattcag ccagacgata taccgggctc aattcccata cacctcaaac
    45721 accctttgcc gcggacagga atcgaagata gtgataaccc gatccagacg aacaggtttt
    45781 atgcgaatgc attcttaggc aagcaagacc agccaatatg gacacagcca tacttcattt
    45841 ggtggggcaa gggcagctca gatccaaatc aattccagac ctgggggatg aatgtcgggc
    45901 acgcggaaag tgaagatttg gaatttggac ccggtgatcc accaaaggta aggggacttt
    45961 ggttattttc atttgatgca acttcaactg agagttctat atttatattg acaatatata
    46021 gtattattat gcgcctcgaa accaattggt tgtacttggc gcgacagaac ttttgatgga
    46081 acacttatga caacagatac acatcgtccg cattcagtaa acattaactt aaggttcgta
    46141 ctagaatagt ccatggtaaa cataatgcta atgtagattt ttcctgtagc cggggaacct
    46201 ctgtagactc acccaaactc tccttcccag tcgtacaagg aatgagttgc gtcacagcag
    46261 agtatcagaa tgcctcgcca ctgctccaaa catcaggaaa aggcttcgta ggaaatatga
    46321 gtgacccgat actcatcggt agatccacca aataccgttt tagagacttt caagggcggg
    46381 aatggctact ttacataaac cctgcaagtg gcgttgagta tgatgcaacc aagatagtaa
    46441 aaatcgatgc caatacgatc gtatttcccc ctaacttcag aggaaccttt caagtcgcca
    46501 agacacctcc agctaccgat gcagaagccc tctatgatcg gacatacgga actttcgtgg
    46561 tagatgcaaa aatctacgcc acggtcagcg acacccgcgg cacatactct ttcacctaca
    46621 ccaagattgg atctagcccc cttctcatgt ttcttctccc tcaccacatc caatcgctag
    46681 atgccgaact aaaagccggc atcacgaacc ttcagctacg aacaactacg aaaggtattg
    46741 caaccgctgt ctgggcccct tctgatactc tctccttcac cgaaaccaat cttcccaccg
    46801 ccatgtcttt tggtccctgg agtcctacta cccctaccct acgcactcgc ttcccacccg
    46861 agtttctcct ctttctctct tctgtcgcag agttggatct ccgtcgcgca atgtccgacc
    46921 ctctgccgca agactcgttc tactacgctg gaaaagcgct gtctcgattt gcgacgctgc
    46981 tttgggtcat taaagaggtc ttgaataaca acgagtgggt tgcaaaggga ttagaaaagc
    47041 tggagttgga gctggccaag tacgtggata atacagtgaa gattccgctg tactacgacg
    47101 atacgtggaa ggggttggtc agcagggcag gtcttattgg agacgatccc ggaagtgact
    47161 ttggaaactc gttttacaac gatcaccatt tccactacgg atatttcatt tatacggcgg
    47221 cggtggtggg agcactggac cctgggtggg tcgagcgagg gggaaacaag aaattcatca
    47281 atctaatggt caaggtgcgt atgtatggtg gtaaggtttt cttgcgattg ttgctgacac
    47341 ccgtgggagg acatcgcaga gagtgtatat gatggacggg atttcccgtt tcagcgctgt
    47401 ttcgactggt acgtgggcca cagctgggca aagggactgt tcgacagcgc agatgggaag
    47461 gacgaggaat cgaccagcga ggatgggttc gcgagctacg cgatcaagat gtggggaaag
    47521 gtcatcggcg atacaaacat ggagaagaga ggtacggtgc cccctccctg ttctcctcgt
    47581 aacaaaccat ttcccaaggt ctcatcagac ataccaactc ctaacctctg gagtagcaac
    47641 tctcatgctc gccgtccaag cccgcacctt cccctcttac ttcctcctct ctccttccaa
    47701 tcccaaccac cctccctcct tcctccccca caaggtgaca ggtatactct tcgaaaacaa
    47761 agtcgactat gcaacctact tcggtgacgc gccccacctt gttcatggta ttcacatgct
    47821 gcccgttgcg ccgccgagcg cttatttgcg accccgcgca ttcgttcgcg aggagtggga
    47881 cgccttcttc aaagacggag aaaagcacaa ggtgacaaga ccctcgctcg agcagaagga
    47941 ttcgagcgtg ttgcatccct caactccgaa gcatggacac gggaacaggg atgggaaagg
    48001 gacaccctac gtagacggcg gatggcgcgg gattttgttt gcgaacttgg cgctcgtgga
    48061 tgcgagagct gcgtatgcat ttctcaggga aggagtaggc ggcgtttggg atgaaaggtg
    48121 ggtggatggc ggggccacgc gcagctggta tttggtatgg tgcgcggcac tcggcggtgt
    48181 gggaggaaga tagtgttgct acgtagttat ggccgcggta tcgcaagaga tgagcaaggg
    48241 aacagccgag tgggaaagaa aagacgtcca agcggaggta ttcttcctcg tagcggcgta
    48301 gagggcagag cgtggcacgg caactccctc gagcattag
//
