# Supplementary material for: A draft genome of the ascomycotal fungal species Pseudopithomyces maydicus (family Didymosphaeriaceae)
Source: bioRxiv preprint, doi:10.1101/2022.11.26.518055, version 1 (2022-11-29)
Supplement: Supplementary Results [file 518055_file09.zip › antiSMASH_download/contig_39.region003.gbk]

LOCUS       contig_39              51481 bp    DNA     linear   UNK 01-JAN-1980
DEFINITION  contig_39.
ACCESSION   contig_39
VERSION     contig_39
KEYWORDS    .
SOURCE      
  ORGANISM  
            .
COMMENT     ##antiSMASH-Data-START##
            Version      :: 6.0.1
            Run date     :: 2022-03-15 04:58:58
            NOTE: This is a single cluster extracted from a larger record!
            Orig. start  :: 1102899
            Orig. end    :: 1154380
            ##antiSMASH-Data-END##
FEATURES             Location/Qualifiers
     cand_cluster    1..51481
                     /SMILES="NC([*])C(=O)O"
                     /candidate_cluster_number="1"
                     /contig_edge="False"
                     /detection_rules="cds(Condensation and (AMP-binding or
                     A-OX))"
                     /detection_rules="cds(PKS_AT and (PKS_KS or ene_KS or
                     mod_KS or hyb_KS or itr_KS or tra_KS))"
                     /kind="neighbouring"
                     /product="NRPS"
                     /product="T1PKS"
                     /protoclusters="1"
                     /protoclusters="2"
                     /tool="antismash"
     region          1..51481
                     /candidate_cluster_numbers="1"
                     /candidate_cluster_numbers="2"
                     /candidate_cluster_numbers="3"
                     /contig_edge="False"
                     /product="NRPS"
                     /product="T1PKS"
                     /region_number="3"
                     /rules="cds(Condensation and (AMP-binding or A-OX))"
                     /rules="cds(PKS_AT and (PKS_KS or ene_KS or mod_KS or
                     hyb_KS or itr_KS or tra_KS))"
                     /tool="antismash"
     protocluster    1..45594
                     /aStool="rule-based-clusters"
                     /contig_edge="False"
                     /core_location="join{[1128490:1128493](-),
                     [1127964:1128403](-), [1127337:1127721](-),
                     [1125795:1126905](-), [1125540:1125741](-),
                     [1123100:1125330](-), [1122899:1122963](-)}"
                     /cutoff="20000"
                     /detection_rule="cds(Condensation and (AMP-binding or
                     A-OX))"
                     /neighbourhood="20000"
                     /product="NRPS"
                     /protocluster_number="1"
                     /tool="antismash"
     proto_core      complement(join(20001..20064,20202..22431,22642..22842,
                     22897..24006,24439..24822,25066..25504,25592..25594))
                     /aStool="rule-based-clusters"
                     /tool="antismash"
                     /cutoff="20000"
                     /detection_rule="cds(Condensation and (AMP-binding or
                     A-OX))"
                     /neighbourhood="20000"
                     /product="NRPS"
                     /protocluster_number="1"
     cand_cluster    1..45594
                     /SMILES="NC([*])C(=O)O"
                     /candidate_cluster_number="2"
                     /contig_edge="False"
                     /detection_rules="cds(Condensation and (AMP-binding or
                     A-OX))"
                     /kind="single"
                     /product="NRPS"
                     /protoclusters="1"
                     /tool="antismash"
     CDS             complement(join(1336..1859,1909..2575))
                     /Name="input.path1.gene292"
                     /gene="input.path1.gene292"
                     /source="GlimmerHMM"
                     /transl_table=1
                     /translation="MDTLGDPKMPLTADNVRSLARANFPDAFDQLCSAAPDSKWLKFDV
                     RDDRSIGKDRAVFRHLKRSEHNHLLVVGSYSPGTASDDDASDRVAAHVHADPAEVRFYR
                     LLEHKDGSRALEDVNSTSAVDFDSPFCDVGDGQGDHRAGHRVTALIEWFFLDAGRIKEL
                     ARPETDPSKFTRNFRQACYWVGNRGKPPSELLTRRSSGATIAVEEKDIIPVRPKRSSTI
                     SFNYLSTSSSDIRSPPPIKRASTDTAQVKRFREEETVARPTKHRRTLSEQVPPPLDLSR
                     IKQASTPNSPRTPTLYDSQRMSQARGERIVHLHTQYLKLKMSLNASEGKQQELKEELAL
                     AKNALTQAETRSEKLEAELKSLKADFAKALGESAKLMAETEGGGREVPEKKTRGRP"
     CDS             join(4152..4428,4659..4749,4860..5373,5430..6246,
                     6301..6689)
                     /Name="input.path1.gene293"
                     /gene="input.path1.gene293"
                     /source="GlimmerHMM"
                     /transl_table=1
                     /translation="MVWYIARLGVSWLLAVVAIATASANLAGDPGPGGTAPVRPFRLDQ
                     VQLGKGMLQEKRDLVKEFVREYDERRFLVLFNNQAGRQNPKGLEPPAGALPEDTVLRLG
                     PPRWAVYGSNLSTNTWAPWYTQHKIIRGLLDAYYNTNNTQALDVVVKMADWAHLALTIG
                     DKNQPGYTGNLTRSDLNWMWDLYIAGEFGGANEVFPEIYQLTGDKRHLDTAKAFDNRES
                     LFGAAVQDHDILVVTPDKIPAGRRAQRLHANTHVPQFVGYMSVYEQSGEQEYFDAAKNF
                     YGWVVPHRHFAHGLTSQGTGGDFPGAPSNSELFQNRDNIANAIAHNGAETCTTYNLLKL
                     ARNLFLHDHNATYMDNYERGLFNMIAGSRSSQRSTSDPQLTYFQPLTPGASREYGNTGT
                     CCGGTGMESHTKYQETIYLRSATSPTLYVNLFIPSTLTWSAHNFALKQDTAFPRAATST
                     ITITSADANTIVTLNLRVPSWARTYRVAINGSPVTTPATPGSYLAINRTWAPGDVLTIS
                     MPFTLRTERALDRPSVQNLMWGPLLLRVLGAPSQGENATLTSLSLYRYLPGDPVFSIAG
                     TKFTAIPYYVGDDGPGSTYFSRDEPEVVFRSVKTGVQNKKRDDGLPAYDVPVEGVPAKG
                     HDGPTFLDVVWDEAPFKDHAAFMKAVEGKVDEFVGRKIFSADEGRKIVEGAKKAKGELE
                     M"
     PFAM_domain     join(4727..4749,4860..5373,5430..6176)
                     /aSDomain="Glyco_hydro_127"
                     /aSTool="clusterhmmer"
                     /database="32.0"
                     /db_xref="PF07944.12"
                     /description="Beta-L-arabinofuranosidase, GH127"
                     /detection="hmmscan"
                     /domain_id="clusterhmmer_input.path1.gene293_0027"
                     /evalue="1.20E-86"
                     /label="input.path1.gene293"
                     /locus_tag="input.path1.gene293"
                     /protein_end="543"
                     /protein_start="115"
                     /score="291.3"
                     /tool="antismash"
                     /translation="STNTWAPWYTQHKIIRGLLDAYYNTNNTQALDVVVKMADWAHLAL
                     TIGDKNQPGYTGNLTRSDLNWMWDLYIAGEFGGANEVFPEIYQLTGDKRHLDTAKAFDN
                     RESLFGAAVQDHDILVVTPDKIPAGRRAQRLHANTHVPQFVGYMSVYEQSGEQEYFDAA
                     KNFYGWVVPHRHFAHGLTSQGTGGDFPGAPSNSELFQNRDNIANAIAHNGAETCTTYNL
                     LKLARNLFLHDHNATYMDNYERGLFNMIAGSRSSQRSTSDPQLTYFQPLTPGASREYGN
                     TGTCCGGTGMESHTKYQETIYLRSATSPTLYVNLFIPSTLTWSAHNFALKQDTAFPRAA
                     TSTITITSADANTIVTLNLRVPSWARTYRVAINGSPVTTPATPGSYLAINRTWAPGDVL
                     TISMPFTLRTERALDRPSVQNLMWGPLLL"
     CDS             join(8281..8613,8668..8944,8992..9346,9395..9463,
                     9511..10071,10372..10390)
                     /Name="input.path1.gene294"
                     /gene="input.path1.gene294"
                     /source="GlimmerHMM"
                     /transl_table=1
                     /translation="MPRLALLSLLFACGTVNAAVLNLRQSDSNGTLPVTIPQKDANAEG
                     RKQEVAYRQENFLYNISQIGNAAAFPMGKLGEERVAMAWDQWQVDRNLITTEIQKDVAK
                     IRQAIVAHNGSLASLDDYATVLYKDQWLNASPLKPALGSLTNYTLDSFFGGERLVRPYT
                     LFKAAEKDCTLIDISDDDAKEIAGLTVKELLDADRLFAVDHSYQADQETYVPSQFNDKY
                     GAPVSALFYIDEKGNLMPLGIRTNVGANLTYTPLDKKDDWLLAKIMFNVADQFHNQIFH
                     LTATHNVGEALHEAAMRTLSDNHPVMAVLDRLNYQAYSARPVGEALCFNPMGHWDENFH
                     ISQIGCRNFVTNNWPTYGAFEPNYLQTDFQARGLVDASGKHPFKTFPFWDDASEILRIQ
                     RDFFTSFVDTYYDCDDHVTADYEVAAWFEEVRRGPTGPEVEAQGLTPVQSFPEKPSKQV
                     LIDVLTHNAWLQVAHHSLNAGDPVRGSLTLPFHPGGLYKPVPEAKGVESVVPFLPNATA
                     SVTYIGFLASFNRPRLALEG"
     protocluster    8612..51481
                     /aStool="rule-based-clusters"
                     /contig_edge="False"
                     /core_location="join{[1133921:1134380](-),
                     [1133541:1133618](-), [1131510:1133347](-)}"
                     /cutoff="20000"
                     /detection_rule="cds(PKS_AT and (PKS_KS or ene_KS or mod_KS
                     or hyb_KS or itr_KS or tra_KS))"
                     /neighbourhood="20000"
                     /product="T1PKS"
                     /protocluster_number="2"
                     /tool="antismash"
     proto_core      complement(join(28612..30448,30643..30719,31023..31481))
                     /aStool="rule-based-clusters"
                     /tool="antismash"
                     /cutoff="20000"
                     /detection_rule="cds(PKS_AT and (PKS_KS or ene_KS or mod_KS
                     or hyb_KS or itr_KS or tra_KS))"
                     /neighbourhood="20000"
                     /product="T1PKS"
                     /protocluster_number="2"
     cand_cluster    8612..51481
                     /SMILES="NC([*])C(=O)O"
                     /candidate_cluster_number="3"
                     /contig_edge="False"
                     /detection_rules="cds(PKS_AT and (PKS_KS or ene_KS or
                     mod_KS or hyb_KS or itr_KS or tra_KS))"
                     /kind="single"
                     /product="T1PKS"
                     /protoclusters="2"
                     /tool="antismash"
     PFAM_domain     join(8881..8944,8992..9346,9395..9463,9511..9979)
                     /aSDomain="Lipoxygenase"
                     /aSTool="clusterhmmer"
                     /database="32.0"
                     /db_xref="PF00305.19"
                     /db_xref="GO:0016702"
                     /db_xref="GO:0046872"
                     /db_xref="GO:0055114"
                     /description="Lipoxygenase"
                     /detection="hmmscan"
                     /domain_id="clusterhmmer_input.path1.gene294_0028"
                     /evalue="7.30E-21"
                     /gene_ontologies="GO:0016702: oxidoreductase activity,
                     acting on single donors with incorporation of molecular
                     oxygen, incorporation of two atoms of oxygen"
                     /gene_ontologies="GO:0046872: metal ion binding"
                     /gene_ontologies="GO:0055114: oxidation-reduction process"
                     /label="input.path1.gene294"
                     /locus_tag="input.path1.gene294"
                     /protein_end="501"
                     /protein_start="182"
                     /score="74.3"
                     /tool="antismash"
                     /translation="KEIAGLTVKELLDADRLFAVDHSYQADQETYVPSQFNDKYGAPVS
                     ALFYIDEKGNLMPLGIRTNVGANLTYTPLDKKDDWLLAKIMFNVADQFHNQIFHLTATH
                     NVGEALHEAAMRTLSDNHPVMAVLDRLNYQAYSARPVGEALCFNPMGHWDENFHISQIG
                     CRNFVTNNWPTYGAFEPNYLQTDFQARGLVDASGKHPFKTFPFWDDASEILRIQRDFFT
                     SFVDTYYDCDDHVTADYEVAAWFEEVRRGPTGPEVEAQGLTPVQSFPEKPSKQVLIDVL
                     THNAWLQVAHHSLNAGDPVRGSLTLPFHPGGLYKPVPE"
     CDS             join(11016..11871,11992..12065)
                     /Name="input.path1.gene295"
                     /gene="input.path1.gene295"
                     /source="GlimmerHMM"
                     /transl_table=1
                     /translation="MSAYFELSTETEDQGADFSDTASLTSAKDATAEPTHPGGAEITAT
                     QDTESPETIPPTALPDLEEADQSTPVQSTAAMEPNQPVPAEAPPVGKHHKRNQNRKNKR
                     KAARHGRFENLTEDAAGESIEVEVALPQDTKDDVAPVKAAQDVVAETKKNSRFSRALNL
                     HELNVKLEKLAQASSTVANTQSVPGSFEVFEDDQFEDVRETMEDEDTVTSEEASSVTVK
                     DENSVADKEENSVSSKDENCTADIDGETVTEAKGESRNARRNKKRSQKKKNKEAQNGII
                     AFMNSGLDCKVVAGDINFMISVRYIDPQ"
     CDS             join(14157..14229,14291..14354,14419..14687,14756..15510)
                     /Name="input.path1.gene296"
                     /gene="input.path1.gene296"
                     /source="GlimmerHMM"
                     /transl_table=1
                     /translation="MRTSILALIVAPVAVLGQAPIYGQCGGIDWKGATTCQSGLVCTVI
                     NDYYYQCLPGSGSNPPPATTTAGSNPSNPTPTGGSGVAGGLNTKFKAKGKLYFGTEIDH
                     YHLSNSALTTIVKNNFGQVTCENSMKWDATEPSRNSFSFTNANAVVDFATQNGKLIRGH
                     TLLWHSQLPSWVSSISDRSTLTTVIQNHVTKLVTQYKGKILQWDVVNEIFAEDGNLRDS
                     VFSRVLGEDFVGIAFKAARAADPNAKLYINDYNLDIANYAKVTKGMVDHVNKWISQGIP
                     IDGIGSQGHLAAPGGWNPASGVPNALKALAAANVKEIAITELDISGASANDYLTVMNGC
                     LAVSKCVGITVWGVSDKDSWRPNDNPLLYDKNYQPKQAYNSLVGAL"
     PFAM_domain     join(14220..14229,14291..14354,14419..14428)
                     /aSDomain="CBM_1"
                     /aSTool="clusterhmmer"
                     /database="32.0"
                     /db_xref="PF00734.18"
                     /db_xref="GO:0005576"
                     /db_xref="GO:0005975"
                     /db_xref="GO:0030248"
                     /description="Fungal cellulose binding domain"
                     /detection="hmmscan"
                     /domain_id="clusterhmmer_input.path1.gene296_0029"
                     /evalue="3.70E-13"
                     /gene_ontologies="GO:0005576: extracellular region"
                     /gene_ontologies="GO:0005975: carbohydrate metabolic
                     process"
                     /gene_ontologies="GO:0030248: cellulose binding"
                     /label="input.path1.gene296"
                     /locus_tag="input.path1.gene296"
                     /protein_end="49"
                     /protein_start="21"
                     /score="49.2"
                     /tool="antismash"
                     /translation="YGQCGGIDWKGATTCQSGLVCTVINDYY"
     PFAM_domain     join(14537..14687,14756..15498)
                     /aSDomain="Glyco_hydro_10"
                     /aSTool="clusterhmmer"
                     /database="32.0"
                     /db_xref="PF00331.20"
                     /db_xref="GO:0004553"
                     /db_xref="GO:0005975"
                     /description="Glycosyl hydrolase family 10"
                     /detection="hmmscan"
                     /domain_id="clusterhmmer_input.path1.gene296_0030"
                     /evalue="3.00E-103"
                     /gene_ontologies="GO:0004553: hydrolase activity,
                     hydrolyzing O-glycosyl compounds"
                     /gene_ontologies="GO:0005975: carbohydrate metabolic
                     process"
                     /label="input.path1.gene296"
                     /locus_tag="input.path1.gene296"
                     /protein_end="383"
                     /protein_start="85"
                     /score="345.3"
                     /tool="antismash"
                     /translation="LNTKFKAKGKLYFGTEIDHYHLSNSALTTIVKNNFGQVTCENSMK
                     WDATEPSRNSFSFTNANAVVDFATQNGKLIRGHTLLWHSQLPSWVSSISDRSTLTTVIQ
                     NHVTKLVTQYKGKILQWDVVNEIFAEDGNLRDSVFSRVLGEDFVGIAFKAARAADPNAK
                     LYINDYNLDIANYAKVTKGMVDHVNKWISQGIPIDGIGSQGHLAAPGGWNPASGVPNAL
                     KALAAANVKEIAITELDISGASANDYLTVMNGCLAVSKCVGITVWGVSDKDSWRPNDNP
                     LLYDKNYQPKQAYNSLV"
     CDS             join(17166..18854,18900..18935,18985..19250,19389..19632)
                     /Name="input.path1.gene297"
                     /gene="input.path1.gene297"
                     /source="GlimmerHMM"
                     /transl_table=1
                     /translation="MSAAVETKDPIARESSPDVEVADEHLKELEVDVAKVLGEDQSFDL
                     ESDHSPYPEVRAVVPEVDDPLMPVNTFRMWILGFIFTMIGAGVNNFFSLRQPSVHIVSL
                     VAELLAFPCGVFLAHILPIYTINLGPLGKWNINPDRHFNIKEHCVITIMANVSIAWGTA
                     DATSVIQAAQKFYNFKLSAGFKVLVVLCCQLLGFGVAGLARPLVVAPASIIWPGTLSIC
                     ALLSTLHSRANAVADGWKISRLRFFMVVMTCAFVWYWFPGLIFVALSYFTWVCWIAPRN
                     KIVNHLFGMQTGLGLSPITFDWTQVAYNTNPLLSPSWAAVNVFLGFVGAFWIVVPAIYY
                     TNTWWTGYLPLMTADVYDRYGAAYNVSMMINADGTFNETAYQAYSPPFLGASFAFVYGL
                     SFASITAVLVHVFIWHGSDIVEGVKGRTKLDIHARLMQSYKETPWWMYAGITVLMVVLS
                     IVMVEVYDTKLPVYGVFLALIIPALYMVPCCIIQGITNVDAQQLNVLSEFIGGYMFQGK
                     PLANMIFKTLSQDVVQQGIFFAQDMKLGHYLKVPPRLVFAAQASATVLGALTQVGVTSW
                     MLGNIDEICTYDQPDRFSCPQGRTVYSSSVIWGLIGPSRLYSAGQIYSGLLHFFWIGAL
                     MPIITWYAWKRTKADWLRYVHWPLIFVGTVIFKKFFAWWTKYNYILAAALDTGTALSGI
                     IIFFAVSYPGAVFPDWWGNTVFVNTDDGDGTPFLTMPDSGYFGPANGTWT"
     aSDomain        join(17307..18854,18900..18935,18985..19250,19389..19392)
                     /aSDomain="TIGR00727"
                     /aSTool="tigrfam"
                     /description="ISP4_OPT: small oligopeptide transporter, OPT
                     family"
                     /detection="hmmscan"
                     /domain_id="TIGRFam_input.path1.gene297_0002"
                     /evalue="6.60E-214"
                     /identifier="TIGR00727"
                     /label="input.path1.gene297"
                     /locus_tag="input.path1.gene297"
                     /protein_end="665"
                     /protein_start="47"
                     /score="710.4"
                     /tool="antismash"
                     /translation="DHSPYPEVRAVVPEVDDPLMPVNTFRMWILGFIFTMIGAGVNNFF
                     SLRQPSVHIVSLVAELLAFPCGVFLAHILPIYTINLGPLGKWNINPDRHFNIKEHCVIT
                     IMANVSIAWGTADATSVIQAAQKFYNFKLSAGFKVLVVLCCQLLGFGVAGLARPLVVAP
                     ASIIWPGTLSICALLSTLHSRANAVADGWKISRLRFFMVVMTCAFVWYWFPGLIFVALS
                     YFTWVCWIAPRNKIVNHLFGMQTGLGLSPITFDWTQVAYNTNPLLSPSWAAVNVFLGFV
                     GAFWIVVPAIYYTNTWWTGYLPLMTADVYDRYGAAYNVSMMINADGTFNETAYQAYSPP
                     FLGASFAFVYGLSFASITAVLVHVFIWHGSDIVEGVKGRTKLDIHARLMQSYKETPWWM
                     YAGITVLMVVLSIVMVEVYDTKLPVYGVFLALIIPALYMVPCCIIQGITNVDAQQLNVL
                     SEFIGGYMFQGKPLANMIFKTLSQDVVQQGIFFAQDMKLGHYLKVPPRLVFAAQASATV
                     LGALTQVGVTSWMLGNIDEICTYDQPDRFSCPQGRTVYSSSVIWGLIGPSRLYSAGQIY
                     SGLLHFFWIGALMPIITWYAWKRTKADWLRYVHWPLIFVGTV"
     aSDomain        join(17322..18854,18900..18935,18985..19250,19389..19392)
                     /aSDomain="TIGR00728"
                     /aSTool="tigrfam"
                     /description="OPT_sfam: oligopeptide transporter, OPT
                     superfamily"
                     /detection="hmmscan"
                     /domain_id="TIGRFam_input.path1.gene297_0003"
                     /evalue="4.10E-157"
                     /identifier="TIGR00728"
                     /label="input.path1.gene297"
                     /locus_tag="input.path1.gene297"
                     /protein_end="665"
                     /protein_start="52"
                     /score="522.5"
                     /tool="antismash"
                     /translation="PEVRAVVPEVDDPLMPVNTFRMWILGFIFTMIGAGVNNFFSLRQP
                     SVHIVSLVAELLAFPCGVFLAHILPIYTINLGPLGKWNINPDRHFNIKEHCVITIMANV
                     SIAWGTADATSVIQAAQKFYNFKLSAGFKVLVVLCCQLLGFGVAGLARPLVVAPASIIW
                     PGTLSICALLSTLHSRANAVADGWKISRLRFFMVVMTCAFVWYWFPGLIFVALSYFTWV
                     CWIAPRNKIVNHLFGMQTGLGLSPITFDWTQVAYNTNPLLSPSWAAVNVFLGFVGAFWI
                     VVPAIYYTNTWWTGYLPLMTADVYDRYGAAYNVSMMINADGTFNETAYQAYSPPFLGAS
                     FAFVYGLSFASITAVLVHVFIWHGSDIVEGVKGRTKLDIHARLMQSYKETPWWMYAGIT
                     VLMVVLSIVMVEVYDTKLPVYGVFLALIIPALYMVPCCIIQGITNVDAQQLNVLSEFIG
                     GYMFQGKPLANMIFKTLSQDVVQQGIFFAQDMKLGHYLKVPPRLVFAAQASATVLGALT
                     QVGVTSWMLGNIDEICTYDQPDRFSCPQGRTVYSSSVIWGLIGPSRLYSAGQIYSGLLH
                     FFWIGALMPIITWYAWKRTKADWLRYVHWPLIFVGTV"
     PFAM_domain     join(17373..18854,18900..18935,18985..19250,19389..19497)
                     /aSDomain="OPT"
                     /aSTool="clusterhmmer"
                     /database="32.0"
                     /db_xref="PF03169.15"
                     /db_xref="GO:0055085"
                     /description="OPT oligopeptide transporter protein"
                     /detection="hmmscan"
                     /domain_id="clusterhmmer_input.path1.gene297_0031"
                     /evalue="7.90E-161"
                     /gene_ontologies="GO:0055085: transmembrane transport"
                     /label="input.path1.gene297"
                     /locus_tag="input.path1.gene297"
                     /protein_end="700"
                     /protein_start="69"
                     /score="536.8"
                     /tool="antismash"
                     /translation="NTFRMWILGFIFTMIGAGVNNFFSLRQPSVHIVSLVAELLAFPCG
                     VFLAHILPIYTINLGPLGKWNINPDRHFNIKEHCVITIMANVSIAWGTADATSVIQAAQ
                     KFYNFKLSAGFKVLVVLCCQLLGFGVAGLARPLVVAPASIIWPGTLSICALLSTLHSRA
                     NAVADGWKISRLRFFMVVMTCAFVWYWFPGLIFVALSYFTWVCWIAPRNKIVNHLFGMQ
                     TGLGLSPITFDWTQVAYNTNPLLSPSWAAVNVFLGFVGAFWIVVPAIYYTNTWWTGYLP
                     LMTADVYDRYGAAYNVSMMINADGTFNETAYQAYSPPFLGASFAFVYGLSFASITAVLV
                     HVFIWHGSDIVEGVKGRTKLDIHARLMQSYKETPWWMYAGITVLMVVLSIVMVEVYDTK
                     LPVYGVFLALIIPALYMVPCCIIQGITNVDAQQLNVLSEFIGGYMFQGKPLANMIFKTL
                     SQDVVQQGIFFAQDMKLGHYLKVPPRLVFAAQASATVLGALTQVGVTSWMLGNIDEICT
                     YDQPDRFSCPQGRTVYSSSVIWGLIGPSRLYSAGQIYSGLLHFFWIGALMPIITWYAWK
                     RTKADWLRYVHWPLIFVGTVIFKKFFAWWTKYNYILAAALDTGTALSGIIIFFAV"
     CDS             complement(join(20001..20064,20202..22431,22642..22842,
                     22897..24006,24439..24822,25066..25504,25592..25594))
                     /NRPS_PKS="Domain: PKS_KR (3-127). E-value: 2.1e-29. Score:
                     94.5. Matches aSDomain:
                     nrpspksdomains_input.path1.gene298_PKS_KR.1"
                     /NRPS_PKS="Domain: PKS_PP (150-226). E-value: 1.9e-13.
                     Score: 42.4. Matches aSDomain:
                     nrpspksdomains_input.path1.gene298_PKS_PP.1"
                     /NRPS_PKS="Domain: Condensation_LCL (277-491). E-value:
                     4e-32. Score: 103.2. Matches aSDomain:
                     nrpspksdomains_input.path1.gene298_Condensation_LCL.1"
                     /NRPS_PKS="Domain: AMP-binding (726-1009). E-value: 1e-56.
                     Score: 184.0. Matches aSDomain:
                     nrpspksdomains_input.path1.gene298_AMP-binding.1"
                     /NRPS_PKS="Domain: PCP (1130-1201). E-value: 3.1e-13.
                     Score: 41.5. Matches aSDomain:
                     nrpspksdomains_input.path1.gene298_PCP.1"
                     /NRPS_PKS="Domain: TD (1237-1455). E-value: 7.7e-27. Score:
                     85.8. Matches aSDomain:
                     nrpspksdomains_input.path1.gene298_TD.1"
                     /NRPS_PKS="type: NRPS"
                     /Name="input.path1.gene298"
                     /gene="input.path1.gene298"
                     /gene_functions="biosynthetic (rule-based-clusters) NRPS:
                     AMP-binding"
                     /gene_functions="biosynthetic (rule-based-clusters) NRPS:
                     Condensation"
                     /gene_functions="biosynthetic-additional
                     (rule-based-clusters) PP-binding"
                     /gene_functions="biosynthetic-additional
                     (rule-based-clusters) NAD_binding_4"
                     /gene_functions="biosynthetic-additional (smcogs)
                     SMCOG1127:condensation domain-containing protein (Score:
                     143.2; E-value: 2.3e-43)"
                     /gene_kind="biosynthetic"
                     /sec_met_domain="Condensation (E-value: 1.9e-20, bitscore:
                     67.7, seeds: 42, tool: rule-based-clusters)"
                     /sec_met_domain="AMP-binding (E-value: 2.1e-66, bitscore:
                     218.7, seeds: 400, tool: rule-based-clusters)"
                     /sec_met_domain="PP-binding (E-value: 1.3e-10, bitscore:
                     36.3, seeds: 164, tool: rule-based-clusters)"
                     /sec_met_domain="NAD_binding_4 (E-value: 2.3e-18, bitscore:
                     60.8, seeds: 102, tool: rule-based-clusters)"
                     /source="GlimmerHMM"
                     /transl_table=1
                     /translation="MADIRITSVDVSSRKSLHEGYNKIQKDMPQIIGVANGAMVLEDKL
                     FDEVEYESIERAMLPKVEGSIFLDQLFYSTPLEFFILLTSVAGVVGTSGQSTYVMANCF
                     MTSLARQRRDIRGVAGSDIAIGSVQGLGYIMRNKSLARDHFAKPSIKSQAEASDVVQES
                     FLVRLRSILMMPESEVIDPHRPLVELGADSIMAVDIRAWFLKELDIDIPVLKILGPGET
                     VADLVEESVSKLSMEIDTNQVANGERETHTIPNIDSRFQPISELVSSSSFSESDSVSQA
                     QKAFEEMQNHRWNLDDWLPLRMQLLSLSPTEHFWIIGTHHISMDGLSFSVLMLDIQRAY
                     MTSGQRLPPLAPESQIHALGAQQRRAVNGGKLRPAIEYYRKAFATMDFAKPIDLFPFAK
                     VHVRSPISDYKTHVAKVHLDATTTAKLKQIAREQRSTGFHAYLAALQTLVFRLLDEETT
                     EQVVIGLSDANRLEKESMESVGNLLNLLPIKFDRSRDQSFGNAIQDTRDRSNNALKYSA
                     LPFDVLLDELNVPRSAAWSPVFQIYMDYRLVVKEHATKDWLGCKIEEETWRTARHGYDV
                     LVEVTDSPDGATIAIHSQGALYSEKSTELFARSYSNVLKQVADVGSELNTSRMEKWSKD
                     DLHKTLSLGQGPEMTLQWPPTVGGKVDEIIASNGDDVALREENGATLTYRVMDERIDAI
                     AASIKNFLIKVEGEQPVVDVSDIPAVSSHHKPARVVPPTDSIAYILFTSGSTGEPKGIV
                     VQHAGVRAYLEGLHRSWNIPEQANVVLQQTALSFDASIIQAFAALCTGGCLVIASSGTR
                     GDPKELVNLMINSGVTYTMATPSEYDMWFRFAGQTIRQCTKWKAAWYGGEPAAPSILAD
                     FRDIAKYIPGMRLFNSYGTTETSISGIEGEVDLNDLELQVPIPGRPLPNYGCYIVDADL
                     KPQPINVPGEIVFAGLGISGNRYLNRPDLTKKAFIDDHLTGDGRRDWNKIYRTGDRGHM
                     DDKGNIIVHGRVFGDTQIKLRGFRIELTEIEKVIMQEASGVLRNAIVTLNQDDDSTQFL
                     VAHVLSKADSNILDDMSNGFSANLMGRLRLRLPSYMCPAAVIVARTLPLTAHGKIDRKK
                     MQQLPYSHIKSSQTLELGDLTLIEKRLLKLWQKLLPSWGPTIQVDRDTDFFGSGGHSLL
                     LVRLQALIRERFNDAPRLSQLMNNSKLGAMAELLDVNLNKVDWDAEIDVQLGELIPLLT
                     AGQNVEDGLVIAVTGSTGSLGQSIVRELAFDPRVAKIICLVRALEGRDLQCVFSFKSHK
                     VQVIEAELPALPTGGILFQADCILHCAADRNFWDGYNALRPINVDTVKALAHVSIVTGA
                     PLHVLSSGAVAAYETKDNHHLPRPSPEAGYVSTKWVAERYLDNVARQTSAPIISHRPTK
                     AHSSDTLRNLECEAVVARDMISLSNRLGYRPDFTNLSGTIDLAPLREVAATIAGRLTHK
                     VGVDVGRRCEEDWVV"
     aSDomain        complement(20204..20857)
                     /aSDomain="TD"
                     /aSTool="nrps_pks_domains"
                     /database="nrpspksdomains.hmm"
                     /detection="hmmscan"
                     /domain_id="nrpspksdomains_input.path1.gene298_TD.1"
                     /evalue="7.70E-27"
                     /label="input.path1.gene298_TD.1"
                     /locus_tag="input.path1.gene298"
                     /protein_end="1455"
                     /protein_start="1237"
                     /score="85.8"
                     /tool="antismash"
                     /translation="VTGSTGSLGQSIVRELAFDPRVAKIICLVRALEGRDLQCVFSFKS
                     HKVQVIEAELPALPTGGILFQADCILHCAADRNFWDGYNALRPINVDTVKALAHVSIVT
                     GAPLHVLSSGAVAAYETKDNHHLPRPSPEAGYVSTKWVAERYLDNVARQTSAPIISHRP
                     TKAHSSDTLRNLECEAVVARDMISLSNRLGYRPDFTNLSGTIDLAPLREVAATIA"
     aSModule        20204..24001
                     /complete
                     /domains="nrpspksdomains_input.path1.gene298_Condensation_L
                     CL.1"
                     /domains="nrpspksdomains_input.path1.gene298_AMP-binding.1"
                     /domains="nrpspksdomains_input.path1.gene298_PCP.1"
                     /domains="nrpspksdomains_input.path1.gene298_TD.1"
                     /final_module
                     /locus_tags="input.path1.gene298"
                     /monomer_pairings="X -> X"
                     /tool="antismash"
                     /type="nrps"
     PFAM_domain     complement(20216..20662)
                     /aSDomain="NAD_binding_4"
                     /aSTool="clusterhmmer"
                     /database="32.0"
                     /db_xref="PF07993.12"
                     /description="Male sterility protein"
                     /detection="hmmscan"
                     /domain_id="clusterhmmer_input.path1.gene298_0038"
                     /evalue="4.30E-08"
                     /label="input.path1.gene298"
                     /locus_tag="input.path1.gene298"
                     /protein_end="1451"
                     /protein_start="1302"
                     /score="32.6"
                     /tool="antismash"
                     /translation="QADCILHCAADRNFWDGYNALRPINVDTVKALAHVSIVTGAPLHV
                     LSSGAVAAYETKDNHHLPRPSPEAGYVSTKWVAERYLDNVARQTSAPIISHRPTKAHSS
                     DTLRNLECEAVVARDMISLSNRLGYRPDFTNLSGTIDLAPLREVA"
     aSDomain        complement(20966..21178)
                     /aSDomain="PCP"
                     /aSTool="nrps_pks_domains"
                     /database="nrpspksdomains.hmm"
                     /detection="hmmscan"
                     /domain_id="nrpspksdomains_input.path1.gene298_PCP.1"
                     /evalue="3.10E-13"
                     /label="input.path1.gene298_PCP.1"
                     /locus_tag="input.path1.gene298"
                     /protein_end="1201"
                     /protein_start="1130"
                     /score="41.5"
                     /tool="antismash"
                     /translation="EKRLLKLWQKLLPSWGPTIQVDRDTDFFGSGGHSLLLVRLQALIR
                     ERFNDAPRLSQLMNNSKLGAMAELLD"
     PFAM_domain     complement(20969..21172)
                     /aSDomain="PP-binding"
                     /aSTool="clusterhmmer"
                     /database="32.0"
                     /db_xref="PF00550.25"
                     /description="Phosphopantetheine attachment site"
                     /detection="hmmscan"
                     /domain_id="clusterhmmer_input.path1.gene298_0037"
                     /evalue="3.40E-08"
                     /label="input.path1.gene298"
                     /locus_tag="input.path1.gene298"
                     /protein_end="1200"
                     /protein_start="1132"
                     /score="33.7"
                     /tool="antismash"
                     /translation="RLLKLWQKLLPSWGPTIQVDRDTDFFGSGGHSLLLVRLQALIRER
                     FNDAPRLSQLMNNSKLGAMAELL"
     PFAM_domain     complement(21263..21514)
                     /aSDomain="AMP-binding_C"
                     /aSTool="clusterhmmer"
                     /database="32.0"
                     /db_xref="PF13193.6"
                     /description="AMP-binding enzyme C-terminal domain"
                     /detection="hmmscan"
                     /domain_id="clusterhmmer_input.path1.gene298_0036"
                     /evalue="9.60E-06"
                     /label="input.path1.gene298"
                     /locus_tag="input.path1.gene298"
                     /protein_end="1102"
                     /protein_start="1018"
                     /score="26.5"
                     /tool="antismash"
                     /translation="IEKVIMQEASGVLRNAIVTLNQDDDSTQFLVAHVLSKADSNILDD
                     MSNGFSANLMGRLRLRLPSYMCPAAVIVARTLPLTAHGK"
     CDS_motif       complement(21509..21559)
                     /aSTool="nrps_pks_domains"
                     /database="abmotifs"
                     /detection="hmmscan"
                     /domain_id="nrpspksmotif_input.path1.gene298_0007"
                     /evalue="1.90E-07"
                     /label="NRPS-A_a8"
                     /locus_tag="input.path1.gene298"
                     /protein_end="1020"
                     /protein_start="1003"
                     /score="23.5"
                     /tool="antismash"
                     /translation="DTQIKLRGFRIELTEIE"
     aSDomain        complement(21542..22390)
                     /aSDomain="AMP-binding"
                     /aSTool="nrps_pks_domains"
                     /database="nrpspksdomains.hmm"
                     /detection="hmmscan"
                     /domain_id="nrpspksdomains_input.path1.gene298_AMP-binding.
                     1"
                     /evalue="1.00E-56"
                     /label="input.path1.gene298_AMP-binding.1"
                     /locus_tag="input.path1.gene298"
                     /protein_end="1009"
                     /protein_start="726"
                     /score="184.0"
                     /specificity="consensus: X"
                     /tool="antismash"
                     /translation="ARVVPPTDSIAYILFTSGSTGEPKGIVVQHAGVRAYLEGLHRSWN
                     IPEQANVVLQQTALSFDASIIQAFAALCTGGCLVIASSGTRGDPKELVNLMINSGVTYT
                     MATPSEYDMWFRFAGQTIRQCTKWKAAWYGGEPAAPSILADFRDIAKYIPGMRLFNSYG
                     TTETSISGIEGEVDLNDLELQVPIPGRPLPNYGCYIVDADLKPQPINVPGEIVFAGLGI
                     SGNRYLNRPDLTKKAFIDDHLTGDGRRDWNKIYRTGDRGHMDDKGNIIVHGRVFGDTQI
                     KL"
     PFAM_domain     complement(21542..22393)
                     /aSDomain="AMP-binding"
                     /aSTool="clusterhmmer"
                     /database="32.0"
                     /db_xref="PF00501.28"
                     /db_xref="GO:0003824"
                     /description="AMP-binding enzyme"
                     /detection="hmmscan"
                     /domain_id="clusterhmmer_input.path1.gene298_0035"
                     /evalue="9.10E-51"
                     /gene_ontologies="GO:0003824: catalytic activity"
                     /label="input.path1.gene298"
                     /locus_tag="input.path1.gene298"
                     /protein_end="1009"
                     /protein_start="725"
                     /score="172.8"
                     /tool="antismash"
                     /translation="PARVVPPTDSIAYILFTSGSTGEPKGIVVQHAGVRAYLEGLHRSW
                     NIPEQANVVLQQTALSFDASIIQAFAALCTGGCLVIASSGTRGDPKELVNLMINSGVTY
                     TMATPSEYDMWFRFAGQTIRQCTKWKAAWYGGEPAAPSILADFRDIAKYIPGMRLFNSY
                     GTTETSISGIEGEVDLNDLELQVPIPGRPLPNYGCYIVDADLKPQPINVPGEIVFAGLG
                     ISGNRYLNRPDLTKKAFIDDHLTGDGRRDWNKIYRTGDRGHMDDKGNIIVHGRVFGDTQ
                     IKL"
     CDS_motif       complement(21677..21769)
                     /aSTool="nrps_pks_domains"
                     /database="abmotifs"
                     /detection="hmmscan"
                     /domain_id="nrpspksmotif_input.path1.gene298_0006"
                     /evalue="3.00E-06"
                     /label="NRPS-A_a6"
                     /locus_tag="input.path1.gene298"
                     /protein_end="964"
                     /protein_start="933"
                     /score="19.6"
                     /tool="antismash"
                     /translation="PINVPGEIVFAGLGISGNRYLNRPDLTKKAF"
     CDS_motif       complement(22118..22159)
                     /aSTool="nrps_pks_domains"
                     /database="abmotifs"
                     /detection="hmmscan"
                     /domain_id="nrpspksmotif_input.path1.gene298_0005"
                     /evalue="1.60E+00"
                     /label="NRPS-A_a3"
                     /locus_tag="input.path1.gene298"
                     /protein_end="817"
                     /protein_start="803"
                     /score="2.5"
                     /tool="antismash"
                     /translation="LVIASSGTRGDPKE"
     CDS_motif       complement(22301..22360)
                     /aSTool="nrps_pks_domains"
                     /database="abmotifs"
                     /detection="hmmscan"
                     /domain_id="nrpspksmotif_input.path1.gene298_0004"
                     /evalue="6.90E-10"
                     /label="NRPS-A_a3"
                     /locus_tag="input.path1.gene298"
                     /protein_end="756"
                     /protein_start="736"
                     /score="30.8"
                     /tool="antismash"
                     /translation="AYILFTSGSTGEPKGIVVQH"
     PFAM_domain     complement(join(22970..24006,24439..24448))
                     /aSDomain="Condensation"
                     /aSTool="clusterhmmer"
                     /database="32.0"
                     /db_xref="PF00668.20"
                     /description="Condensation domain"
                     /detection="hmmscan"
                     /domain_id="clusterhmmer_input.path1.gene298_0034"
                     /evalue="7.40E-33"
                     /label="input.path1.gene298"
                     /locus_tag="input.path1.gene298"
                     /protein_end="621"
                     /protein_start="272"
                     /score="113.9"
                     /tool="antismash"
                     /translation="SESDSVSQAQKAFEEMQNHRWNLDDWLPLRMQLLSLSPTEHFWII
                     GTHHISMDGLSFSVLMLDIQRAYMTSGQRLPPLAPESQIHALGAQQRRAVNGGKLRPAI
                     EYYRKAFATMDFAKPIDLFPFAKVHVRSPISDYKTHVAKVHLDATTTAKLKQIAREQRS
                     TGFHAYLAALQTLVFRLLDEETTEQVVIGLSDANRLEKESMESVGNLLNLLPIKFDRSR
                     DQSFGNAIQDTRDRSNNALKYSALPFDVLLDELNVPRSAAWSPVFQIYMDYRLVVKEHA
                     TKDWLGCKIEEETWRTARHGYDVLVEVTDSPDGATIAIHSQGALYSEKSTELFARSYSN
                     VLKQVADVG"
     CDS_motif       complement(23210..23317)
                     /aSTool="nrps_pks_domains"
                     /database="abmotifs"
                     /detection="hmmscan"
                     /domain_id="nrpspksmotif_input.path1.gene298_0003"
                     /evalue="8.90E-08"
                     /label="C67_LCL_14fromHMM"
                     /locus_tag="input.path1.gene298"
                     /protein_end="541"
                     /protein_start="505"
                     /score="24.4"
                     /tool="antismash"
                     /translation="RDRSNNALKYSALPFDVLLDELNVPRSAAWSPVFQI"
     aSDomain        complement(23360..24001)
                     /aSDomain="Condensation"
                     /aSTool="nrps_pks_domains"
                     /database="nrpspksdomains.hmm"
                     /detection="hmmscan"
                     /domain_id="nrpspksdomains_input.path1.gene298_Condensation
                     _LCL.1"
                     /domain_subtype="Condensation_LCL"
                     /evalue="4.00E-32"
                     /label="input.path1.gene298_Condensation_LCL.1"
                     /locus_tag="input.path1.gene298"
                     /protein_end="491"
                     /protein_start="277"
                     /score="103.2"
                     /tool="antismash"
                     /translation="VSQAQKAFEEMQNHRWNLDDWLPLRMQLLSLSPTEHFWIIGTHHI
                     SMDGLSFSVLMLDIQRAYMTSGQRLPPLAPESQIHALGAQQRRAVNGGKLRPAIEYYRK
                     AFATMDFAKPIDLFPFAKVHVRSPISDYKTHVAKVHLDATTTAKLKQIAREQRSTGFHA
                     YLAALQTLVFRLLDEETTEQVVIGLSDANRLEKESMESVGNLLNLLPIKFD"
     CDS_motif       complement(23813..23875)
                     /aSTool="nrps_pks_domains"
                     /database="abmotifs"
                     /detection="hmmscan"
                     /domain_id="nrpspksmotif_input.path1.gene298_0002"
                     /evalue="9.60E-05"
                     /label="C3_DCL_135-156"
                     /locus_tag="input.path1.gene298"
                     /protein_end="340"
                     /protein_start="319"
                     /score="15.1"
                     /tool="antismash"
                     /translation="HHISMDGLSFSVLMLDIQRAY"
     PFAM_domain     complement(24581..24763)
                     /aSDomain="PP-binding"
                     /aSTool="clusterhmmer"
                     /database="32.0"
                     /db_xref="PF00550.25"
                     /description="Phosphopantetheine attachment site"
                     /detection="hmmscan"
                     /domain_id="clusterhmmer_input.path1.gene298_0033"
                     /evalue="9.30E-09"
                     /label="input.path1.gene298"
                     /locus_tag="input.path1.gene298"
                     /protein_end="228"
                     /protein_start="167"
                     /score="35.5"
                     /tool="antismash"
                     /translation="LRSILMMPESEVIDPHRPLVELGADSIMAVDIRAWFLKELDIDIP
                     VLKILGPGETVADLVE"
     aSDomain        complement(24587..24814)
                     /aSDomain="PKS_PP"
                     /aSTool="nrps_pks_domains"
                     /database="nrpspksdomains.hmm"
                     /detection="hmmscan"
                     /domain_id="nrpspksdomains_input.path1.gene298_PKS_PP.1"
                     /evalue="1.90E-13"
                     /label="input.path1.gene298_PKS_PP.1"
                     /locus_tag="input.path1.gene298"
                     /protein_end="226"
                     /protein_start="150"
                     /score="42.4"
                     /tool="antismash"
                     /translation="KSQAEASDVVQESFLVRLRSILMMPESEVIDPHRPLVELGADSIM
                     AVDIRAWFLKELDIDIPVLKILGPGETVADL"
     aSModule        24587..25498
                     /domains="nrpspksdomains_input.path1.gene298_PKS_KR.1"
                     /domains="nrpspksdomains_input.path1.gene298_PKS_PP.1"
                     /incomplete
                     /locus_tags="input.path1.gene298"
                     /tool="antismash"
                     /type="pks"
     PFAM_domain     complement(25124..25504)
                     /aSDomain="KR"
                     /aSTool="clusterhmmer"
                     /database="32.0"
                     /db_xref="PF08659.10"
                     /description="KR domain"
                     /detection="hmmscan"
                     /domain_id="clusterhmmer_input.path1.gene298_0032"
                     /evalue="3.60E-28"
                     /label="input.path1.gene298"
                     /locus_tag="input.path1.gene298"
                     /protein_end="128"
                     /protein_start="1"
                     /score="98.7"
                     /tool="antismash"
                     /translation="ADIRITSVDVSSRKSLHEGYNKIQKDMPQIIGVANGAMVLEDKLF
                     DEVEYESIERAMLPKVEGSIFLDQLFYSTPLEFFILLTSVAGVVGTSGQSTYVMANCFM
                     TSLARQRRDIRGVAGSDIAIGSV"
     aSDomain        complement(25127..25498)
                     /ASF="KR domain putatively catalyzing D-configuration
                     product formation"
                     /ASF="catalytic triad S,Y,N inconclusive"
                     /aSDomain="PKS_KR"
                     /aSTool="nrps_pks_domains"
                     /database="nrpspksdomains.hmm"
                     /detection="hmmscan"
                     /domain_id="nrpspksdomains_input.path1.gene298_PKS_KR.1"
                     /evalue="2.10E-29"
                     /label="input.path1.gene298_PKS_KR.1"
                     /locus_tag="input.path1.gene298"
                     /protein_end="127"
                     /protein_start="3"
                     /score="94.5"
                     /specificity="KR activity: active"
                     /specificity="KR stereochemistry: (unknown)"
                     /tool="antismash"
                     /translation="IRITSVDVSSRKSLHEGYNKIQKDMPQIIGVANGAMVLEDKLFDE
                     VEYESIERAMLPKVEGSIFLDQLFYSTPLEFFILLTSVAGVVGTSGQSTYVMANCFMTS
                     LARQRRDIRGVAGSDIAIGS"
     CDS_motif       complement(25169..25279)
                     /aSTool="nrps_pks_domains"
                     /database="abmotifs"
                     /detection="hmmscan"
                     /domain_id="nrpspksmotif_input.path1.gene298_0001"
                     /evalue="2.40E-16"
                     /label="PKSI-KR_m4"
                     /locus_tag="input.path1.gene298"
                     /protein_end="113"
                     /protein_start="76"
                     /score="52.2"
                     /tool="antismash"
                     /translation="LEFFILLTSVAGVVGTSGQSTYVMANCFMTSLARQRR"
     CDS             join(26199..26263,26317..26582,26678..26742)
                     /Name="input.path1.gene299"
                     /gene="input.path1.gene299"
                     /source="GlimmerHMM"
                     /transl_table=1
                     /translation="MSLMDMMLCMTRFSTKLLITERADGFSGESDNVISGQDVCCSTEM
                     EESAGNLDGLKNRVIHLHSCLWMGIRNLCLEWRHYLNIESVCVVIGSKFYWGFTKIHFV
                     SHDPTREYHRLLSFSFVRQVRDGKDLQ"
     CDS             complement(join(28612..30448,30643..30719,31023..31481))
                     /NRPS_PKS="Domain: PKS_AT (213-531). E-value: 2.6e-87.
                     Score: 284.7. Matches aSDomain:
                     nrpspksdomains_input.path1.gene300_PKS_AT.1"
                     /NRPS_PKS="Domain: PKS_DH (605-782). E-value: 5.3e-19.
                     Score: 60.9. Matches aSDomain:
                     nrpspksdomains_input.path1.gene300_PKS_DH.1"
                     /NRPS_PKS="type: PKS/NRPS-like protein"
                     /Name="input.path1.gene300"
                     /gene="input.path1.gene300"
                     /gene_functions="biosynthetic (rule-based-clusters) T1PKS:
                     PKS_AT"
                     /gene_functions="biosynthetic (rule-based-clusters) T1PKS:
                     itr_KS"
                     /gene_functions="biosynthetic-additional (smcogs)
                     SMCOG1022:Beta-ketoacyl synthase (Score: 79.4; E-value:
                     4.6e-24)"
                     /gene_kind="biosynthetic"
                     /sec_met_domain="PKS_AT (E-value: 1.9e-86, bitscore: 284.7,
                     seeds: 1682, tool: rule-based-clusters)"
                     /sec_met_domain="itr_KS (E-value: 7.2e-57, bitscore: 187.6,
                     seeds: 96, tool: rule-based-clusters)"
                     /source="GlimmerHMM"
                     /transl_table=1
                     /translation="MLSPTGTSKMWDASADGYARGEGLAAIVLKPLSAALRASDPIDCV
                     IRATGVNQDGRTAGITVPSNVAQAQLIADTYARAGMDIRRSRDRPQFFHAHGTGTPAGD
                     PQEAEAIEKAFFKTENGEAEDEQNLDPMYVGSIKTVIGHTEGTAGLASLALAAQMLMPL
                     SSTTLRTSLLPHLCHFTQDAVAAIETLLTVAGDDGLGLRYPDIAAPRILGVFTGQGAQW
                     ARMGAALIEWSPYVRKRLSDLDSALSSLPEADRPDWTLQEQLTVAKDQSRLAEAAISQP
                     LCTAVQILLVDLVREAGLHLSAVVGHSSGEIGAAYAAGFLSSRDALRVAYYRGLYAKNA
                     CSPTGAKGAMMAAGTTYEDAVDFCSLEEFEDRIQVAAQNSPTSITLSGDEDIIDEALAV
                     LQDEGKFARKLQVDTAYHSRHMLACTGQYRNALASCGISIQPGTDTIWLSSVLSGQLMT
                     PSILQEKGLEYWVDNMINPVLFSPAVSAAAELYGPFDLAIELGPHPALKSPCIDSIKAK
                     NGQEPPYTGILSRGKNDVSELARSLGFVWTRLGPKSVNFDNFERIMSGSSSSIQPLTDL
                     PAYPFDHTRSYGQLSRYSGAHLVLSHAPNPLLGRRLIECETTDQVTWRNILSSSEINWL
                     AGHALQGQTVFPAMGYVATAVEAIMQVVGPDRPLGLIQLKDVLIGRALAFESDRSKMET
                     RTVVTINRLSSEEFQGHLICYSGLPQNSNTPLARNFSAEINCSFHEPRADALPAIRIEE
                     TNLLDTDVDSLYDQFARLGYNYSKPFTGVASIKRKSG"
     PFAM_domain     complement(28624..29169)
                     /aSDomain="PS-DH"
                     /aSTool="clusterhmmer"
                     /database="32.0"
                     /db_xref="PF14765.6"
                     /description="Polyketide synthase dehydratase"
                     /detection="hmmscan"
                     /domain_id="clusterhmmer_input.path1.gene300_0042"
                     /evalue="7.40E-27"
                     /label="input.path1.gene300"
                     /locus_tag="input.path1.gene300"
                     /protein_end="787"
                     /protein_start="605"
                     /score="94.4"
                     /tool="antismash"
                     /translation="PLLGRRLIECETTDQVTWRNILSSSEINWLAGHALQGQTVFPAMG
                     YVATAVEAIMQVVGPDRPLGLIQLKDVLIGRALAFESDRSKMETRTVVTINRLSSEEFQ
                     GHLICYSGLPQNSNTPLARNFSAEINCSFHEPRADALPAIRIEETNLLDTDVDSLYDQF
                     ARLGYNYSKPFTGVASIKR"
     aSDomain        complement(28639..29169)
                     /ASF="catalytic triad H,G,P inconclusive"
                     /aSDomain="PKS_DH"
                     /aSTool="nrps_pks_domains"
                     /database="nrpspksdomains.hmm"
                     /detection="hmmscan"
                     /domain_id="nrpspksdomains_input.path1.gene300_PKS_DH.1"
                     /evalue="5.30E-19"
                     /label="input.path1.gene300_PKS_DH.1"
                     /locus_tag="input.path1.gene300"
                     /protein_end="782"
                     /protein_start="605"
                     /score="60.9"
                     /tool="antismash"
                     /translation="PLLGRRLIECETTDQVTWRNILSSSEINWLAGHALQGQTVFPAMG
                     YVATAVEAIMQVVGPDRPLGLIQLKDVLIGRALAFESDRSKMETRTVVTINRLSSEEFQ
                     GHLICYSGLPQNSNTPLARNFSAEINCSFHEPRADALPAIRIEETNLLDTDVDSLYDQF
                     ARLGYNYSKPFTGV"
     aSModule        28639..30345
                     /domains="nrpspksdomains_input.path1.gene300_PKS_AT.1"
                     /domains="nrpspksdomains_input.path1.gene300_PKS_DH.1"
                     /incomplete
                     /locus_tags="input.path1.gene300"
                     /starter_module
                     /tool="antismash"
                     /type="pks"
     CDS_motif       complement(29008..29085)
                     /aSTool="nrps_pks_domains"
                     /database="abmotifs"
                     /detection="hmmscan"
                     /domain_id="nrpspksmotif_input.path1.gene300_0006"
                     /evalue="6.40E-09"
                     /label="PKSI-DH_m2"
                     /locus_tag="input.path1.gene300"
                     /protein_end="659"
                     /protein_start="633"
                     /score="28.3"
                     /tool="antismash"
                     /translation="WLAGHALQGQTVFPAMGYVATAVEAI"
     PFAM_domain     complement(29380..30345)
                     /aSDomain="Acyl_transf_1"
                     /aSTool="clusterhmmer"
                     /database="32.0"
                     /db_xref="PF00698.21"
                     /description="Acyl transferase domain"
                     /detection="hmmscan"
                     /domain_id="clusterhmmer_input.path1.gene300_0041"
                     /evalue="1.50E-42"
                     /label="input.path1.gene300"
                     /locus_tag="input.path1.gene300"
                     /protein_end="535"
                     /protein_start="213"
                     /score="146.2"
                     /tool="antismash"
                     /translation="VFTGQGAQWARMGAALIEWSPYVRKRLSDLDSALSSLPEADRPDW
                     TLQEQLTVAKDQSRLAEAAISQPLCTAVQILLVDLVREAGLHLSAVVGHSSGEIGAAYA
                     AGFLSSRDALRVAYYRGLYAKNACSPTGAKGAMMAAGTTYEDAVDFCSLEEFEDRIQVA
                     AQNSPTSITLSGDEDIIDEALAVLQDEGKFARKLQVDTAYHSRHMLACTGQYRNALASC
                     GISIQPGTDTIWLSSVLSGQLMTPSILQEKGLEYWVDNMINPVLFSPAVSAAAELYGPF
                     DLAIELGPHPALKSPCIDSIKAKNGQEPPYTGILSRGKNDV"
     aSDomain        complement(29392..30345)
                     /ASF="Neither malonyl-CoA or methylmalonyl-CoA specific"
                     /ASF="found active site serine: True, scaffold matched
                     GHGE: True"
                     /aSDomain="PKS_AT"
                     /aSTool="nrps_pks_domains"
                     /database="nrpspksdomains.hmm"
                     /detection="hmmscan"
                     /domain_id="nrpspksdomains_input.path1.gene300_PKS_AT.1"
                     /evalue="2.60E-87"
                     /label="input.path1.gene300_PKS_AT.1"
                     /locus_tag="input.path1.gene300"
                     /protein_end="531"
                     /protein_start="213"
                     /score="284.7"
                     /specificity="consensus: pk"
                     /specificity="PKS signature: Malonyl-CoA"
                     /specificity="Minowa: mmal"
                     /tool="antismash"
                     /translation="VFTGQGAQWARMGAALIEWSPYVRKRLSDLDSALSSLPEADRPDW
                     TLQEQLTVAKDQSRLAEAAISQPLCTAVQILLVDLVREAGLHLSAVVGHSSGEIGAAYA
                     AGFLSSRDALRVAYYRGLYAKNACSPTGAKGAMMAAGTTYEDAVDFCSLEEFEDRIQVA
                     AQNSPTSITLSGDEDIIDEALAVLQDEGKFARKLQVDTAYHSRHMLACTGQYRNALASC
                     GISIQPGTDTIWLSSVLSGQLMTPSILQEKGLEYWVDNMINPVLFSPAVSAAAELYGPF
                     DLAIELGPHPALKSPCIDSIKAKNGQEPPYTGILSRG"
     CDS_motif       complement(29986..30084)
                     /aSTool="nrps_pks_domains"
                     /database="abmotifs"
                     /detection="hmmscan"
                     /domain_id="nrpspksmotif_input.path1.gene300_0005"
                     /evalue="9.80E-11"
                     /label="PKSI-AT-mM_m3"
                     /locus_tag="input.path1.gene300"
                     /protein_end="333"
                     /protein_start="300"
                     /score="34.0"
                     /tool="antismash"
                     /translation="LSAVVGHSSGEIGAAYAAGFLSSRDALRVAYYR"
     CDS_motif       complement(30298..30345)
                     /aSTool="nrps_pks_domains"
                     /database="abmotifs"
                     /detection="hmmscan"
                     /domain_id="nrpspksmotif_input.path1.gene300_0004"
                     /evalue="2.50E-05"
                     /label="PKSI-AT-mM_m1"
                     /locus_tag="input.path1.gene300"
                     /protein_end="229"
                     /protein_start="213"
                     /score="16.7"
                     /tool="antismash"
                     /translation="VFTGQGAQWARMGAAL"
     PFAM_domain     complement(join(30699..30719,31023..31352))
                     /aSDomain="Ketoacyl-synt_C"
                     /aSTool="clusterhmmer"
                     /database="32.0"
                     /db_xref="PF02801.22"
                     /description="Beta-ketoacyl synthase, C-terminal domain"
                     /detection="hmmscan"
                     /domain_id="clusterhmmer_input.path1.gene300_0040"
                     /evalue="3.10E-23"
                     /label="input.path1.gene300"
                     /locus_tag="input.path1.gene300"
                     /protein_end="160"
                     /protein_start="43"
                     /score="82.0"
                     /tool="antismash"
                     /translation="CVIRATGVNQDGRTAGITVPSNVAQAQLIADTYARAGMDIRRSRD
                     RPQFFHAHGTGTPAGDPQEAEAIEKAFFKTENGEAEDEQNLDPMYVGSIKTVIGHTEGT
                     AGLASLALAAQML"
     CDS_motif       complement(31035..31079)
                     /aSTool="nrps_pks_domains"
                     /database="abmotifs"
                     /detection="hmmscan"
                     /domain_id="nrpspksmotif_input.path1.gene300_0003"
                     /evalue="7.60E-03"
                     /label="PKSI-KS_m6"
                     /locus_tag="input.path1.gene300"
                     /protein_end="149"
                     /protein_start="134"
                     /score="9.2"
                     /tool="antismash"
                     /translation="GSIKTVIGHTEGTAG"
     CDS_motif       complement(31161..31205)
                     /aSTool="nrps_pks_domains"
                     /database="abmotifs"
                     /detection="hmmscan"
                     /domain_id="nrpspksmotif_input.path1.gene300_0002"
                     /evalue="3.60E-03"
                     /label="PKSI-KS_m5"
                     /locus_tag="input.path1.gene300"
                     /protein_end="107"
                     /protein_start="92"
                     /score="10.1"
                     /tool="antismash"
                     /translation="FHAHGTGTPAGDPQE"
     PFAM_domain     complement(31377..31481)
                     /aSDomain="ketoacyl-synt"
                     /aSTool="clusterhmmer"
                     /database="32.0"
                     /db_xref="PF00109.26"
                     /description="Beta-ketoacyl synthase, N-terminal domain"
                     /detection="hmmscan"
                     /domain_id="clusterhmmer_input.path1.gene300_0039"
                     /evalue="1.50E-05"
                     /label="input.path1.gene300"
                     /locus_tag="input.path1.gene300"
                     /protein_end="35"
                     /protein_start="0"
                     /score="24.7"
                     /tool="antismash"
                     /translation="MLSPTGTSKMWDASADGYARGEGLAAIVLKPLSAA"
     CDS_motif       complement(31413..31451)
                     /aSTool="nrps_pks_domains"
                     /database="abmotifs"
                     /detection="hmmscan"
                     /domain_id="nrpspksmotif_input.path1.gene300_0001"
                     /evalue="1.30E-04"
                     /label="PKSI-KS_m4"
                     /locus_tag="input.path1.gene300"
                     /protein_end="23"
                     /protein_start="10"
                     /score="14.9"
                     /tool="antismash"
                     /translation="WDASADGYARGEG"
     CDS             join(44536..44794,44878..44977,46403..46582,46740..46815,
                     46866..47125,47179..47468,47708..47733)
                     /Name="input.path1.gene301"
                     /gene="input.path1.gene301"
                     /source="GlimmerHMM"
                     /transl_table=1
                     /translation="MFNNALLASLAASLFLSTGYGSPLITEKVGTDVISVTTTENPAVS
                     FGTFTDRGCTGGQQVWSNPDDGCHGLPGQGMQVWWIANTCRIFIYKGGDCSASSGEIQV
                     FPGQCHDIAQYHSIKAITQEHDQILINEKFSALEVAEKQAAAALNETLERLESKADSQI
                     EASRSISKSIENVTAAIHNSAIIEDALGYAIQIPLDILGSWNTLHSILLDKFENRPGRS
                     LVLQRRYVLRDDLNGTELCQKKPLSLFTRPGQKINMFITCLGYFSEKQHLMACPRCTQS
                     TLLAKGTSFSCLNTKCGMEIERVADAEADVALIKDKHNDRDDLAHSEEKYAEMLDGEDV
                     LLEFNQSKSSEPFCPREMEDGPELFKRVRFLTRWEFRAESRGVKVYRTHMRRNPMD"
     CDS             join(49780..50301,50355..50684)
                     /Name="input.path1.gene302"
                     /gene="input.path1.gene302"
                     /phase="0"
                     /source="GlimmerHMM"
                     /transl_table=1
                     /translation="MDAWTLDKYKQLHALESLYAEFPNKDWYMMIDADSYIVWPNLLTW
                     LKQMPNPWRKKLYIGSQTQIDGKVFAHGGSGMIMSQATMHEFAVVNKGIAEKWDKPMRD
                     HCCGDYIIGVALKEMGIPLKYAWPIINGEKPLTLPFGPSHWCQPLVTMHHVGPEEMNDI
                     SNFELSRKKKDGPLILADLYNAFVKDVLPDKLDGWDNQCGDEKTDVDSYETCQKRCEND
                     KECFQFNFDGKQCALCHGIHLGYSKPSDKEPSVRSGWLVNRINDWVNKQPKCKPKFPKI
                     EA"
ORIGIN
        1 gatgcggatg cggtcccagt aggtctttcg gcgcggcgtc gagagcgagt gatgggatga
       61 ggatggggct gccggagccg cattgccaga ggccttttct gcatcgacgt cgggggaggg
      121 aggcttgtct acgggctgtt ccgcgtcaag gatgacgttc tcggaggtac ccgcaacata
      181 gcggtcgcgc gagaattctg tttcttccag gccgaagtag tatacgagga gactgccccc
      241 acaaatgata gccccaacgt agccaatcca acgccagccg agcccttcgg ctacgtaagc
      301 gccaatgaga gggctgtcgc gtgctcagta tgtatacagg acggcggata ccggacggtg
      361 gagaacatac ccaagatagg tgccaatggc tgtggcaaag gtgtatatgc cgagcacact
      421 gccagtctgg tgctcgaacc agatgtcgag gagggacagc tgggcggtgg cttcgcctac
      481 ggactcggca gcccccacaa acagctggct ccacacgacg cccgaaacac tgtcgatgcg
      541 ggcataccag atgagcccgc caatgttgaa gatcagcgag atgagatagc cgaggcggcg
      601 gccgtacaga tgcacgagcg gcgagctcag gagggcccag tagccaatgg caaggaacaa
      661 cacgccggcg cccgtgttga agacgtcgta gctgatgccg tactcctcgt tgacgccgtc
      721 ggagccggag cctgcgttgt tggaggtggc ggcggtcagg ccgaccatgt acaggacgag
      781 cagcgagtgc cagaccttgc gccacagcgg ccagcggagc ggatcgttgg gcgagtcggt
      841 gggctggggc accagcacaa tgtcgccggc cttcagcagc gacgcatcgc cggggaggtt
      901 gttgccctgt tcgtcgtata ggcgtcgcgt gccggggatg acttcgtcgg agccgtaggg
      961 cgcattgctg cggcggcgca ttctcgtgcc agacatggtg caggtgcagc agcaattgac
     1021 gacgcctcca gcgtcacgat cgttagcagg gaagcatgtc tcggggagca gtgcgcaaga
     1081 gcaaaggcgg gcggcagcga aggcaaagat tttgtgttgg tgcttatcgt ctcgtcttat
     1141 ctcggaaatg acgcacggca tctcaagccc gaccacgcta ggaagggtag gtggtataag
     1201 tgttctagta tacaggaatc aggatcccaa gccaagtgga aacgccattg ctcaatgcga
     1261 tgcgatgcga tgcgatgcga tacgatgcga tacgaagtaa tacgatgcaa taccgtgcac
     1321 atgtatttca taacctcatg gtcttccccg cgttttcttc tctggcacct cgcgcccacc
     1381 gccctctgtt tccgccatga gcttcgccga ctcccccagc gcctttgcaa agtcggcctt
     1441 gaggctcttc agttccgcct cgagcttctc cgaccgcgtc tcggcctgcg tcaatgcgtt
     1501 ttttgcgagc gcgagctcct ccttgagctc ctgctgcttg ccttcgctcg cgttcaagct
     1561 catcttgagc ttcagatact gcgtgtgcag atgcacaatt cgctcgccgc gtgcttggct
     1621 cattctttgc gagtcgtaga gggtgggcgt ccgtgggctg tttggagtcg atgcctgctt
     1681 gatacggctc aggtccaacg gcggcgggac ctgctcgctg agcgtgcggc ggtgtttggt
     1741 ggggcgcgcc acggtttctt cttcgcggaa gcgcttcact tgggctgtgt cggtggaggc
     1801 gcgtttgatg ggtggcgggg agcgaatgtc ggaggaagat gtgctcaggt agttaaaggc
     1861 tggagctgtg tcagcagacg tgttgaggag ccatcgcact ggactcacat atggttgacg
     1921 acctcttagg acgcaccggt atgatatctt tctcctcaac agcgatggtt gcacccgagg
     1981 agcggcgggt gaggagctcg ctcgggggct tgcctctgtt gcccacccaa tagcaggcct
     2041 gtcgaaagtt cctggtgaat ttggaggggt cggtctcggg acgggccagc tctttgatgc
     2101 ggccggcgtc gaggaagaac cattcgatga gggccgtcac acggtggccg gcgcggtggt
     2161 cgccctggcc atcgccgaca tcgcaaaagg gcgaatcgaa gtcgacggcg ctggtggaat
     2221 tgacgtcctc gagggcgcgc gagccgtcct tgtgctcgag gaggcggtag aagcgcacct
     2281 cggcggggtc ggcgtggacg tgggctgcga cgcggtccga ggcgtcgtcg tcgctggctg
     2341 tacccggcga ataggagccc acgacgagca ggtggttgtg ctcggagcgc ttcagatgac
     2401 ggaagacggc gcggtccttc ccaatgctcc tgtcgtcgcg cacgtcgaac ttgagccact
     2461 tagaatcggg cgcggcgctg cacagctgat cgaaggcgtc ggggaagttt gcgcgcgcca
     2521 gtgagcgcac gttgtcggcc gtcagaggca ttttggggtc gccgagcgtg tccatgctca
     2581 ggtggttgtg cggctatccg ctgggtgtaa cgatgctgat ggtgcgcgac ggacgcaggc
     2641 agtccatggt cattgcgcga cctgggggga agggcgtgca attgtcaatc gccagcagta
     2701 gcgacagtga cgggggaatg gttggggagg acggtgccca ggtggaaagt cgtgatgctg
     2761 cgtcgacccg cccggacagg agcgagcgag cgaacagcgt ccgacccagc aggcgaccca
     2821 gagcggggcg gcgcggctga aaggggcagg tgaggaagcg cgccctgcag acgctgccca
     2881 gcggcagcat gaaggacatg tcggcatcgt cgcgccctcg tcggaatacc ttccatggcg
     2941 acctggtaag cgtgacgttg cgtagaacaa ggcggtttgt ccaagctgtc tcagttgatt
     3001 cccccacgga cgctaggcgg tcggcattca tccatgtctc accgccatgg gcgatgccct
     3061 aaccacacgg agggacgaga gcgaatcact gtgtagctgt gccattgtgg tcgtgctggg
     3121 tagactatct gggtaggtag tcgaggctat ggggggatga gcagtgattg ccagccaaga
     3181 ctggcctccc ttggtagtag tagcggggtc ccatagcctc accccggcca ctcccatgtg
     3241 cgatgaccta gtcgcaggta gacatgggta aagtgtaagg aaataaatca cttcgcagtt
     3301 gtattgttgt ggctatgata gacctgcgat gagcagttcg ttgccagcga ggaatggcct
     3361 cattcagtag actacgctag taggtagcgg gggtcacatc ccatagcctc accactccca
     3421 tgtgcgacga cctagtcgca ggtggatgtg ttaagtgaaa ggaaataaat gacttcgcag
     3481 ctgtattgtt gtggctataa tagatttgtg atgagcagtt cattgccagc gatgaatggc
     3541 ctccctcagc aggtacctag gtactgctgt agcggggtcc cgtagcctca tcccccctac
     3601 atgtgcgatg acctagccgt agatcgacat agccagagcg cgactacaaa aaaaagacac
     3661 tgtgaattat agctatgcca tcattgcaac aatattaggc ctacagcgag caattcatcg
     3721 ccaaccagca ctagcctccc tcagcaggta cctacctacc tagtgtgcgt agcggggtcc
     3781 cgtagcctca ccccgcacat cccgcacatc ccacctcgct gcaaatcgcc cgagcctcgc
     3841 acgcagcagc ccagcgatcg tcaccctcgc ctcgctatcc ggcggccaca actaccgaac
     3901 agggcctcca tcgatgctat caagatagcg ctgccgtctc tattggtggg aacacgctcg
     3961 ctgtctccct acgtcgtatc gccatgtctt ccttccatcc tatatcacta ccaccgtaac
     4021 ccacatgggt gcagcggctg attgctagga accatatcgc atcacaccag atgaggggta
     4081 gtcaatatgc gtctgtataa agagatattc accgcgtgcc ccacggctgt ctgcagtttc
     4141 ccagtctcac aatggtctgg tacatagccc gcctcggtgt atcatggctg cttgccgttg
     4201 tggctatcgc gactgcctca gcgaacctcg cgggtgaccc tggccctgga ggcaccgccc
     4261 ctgttcgccc cttccgactc gaccaggtcc agctcggcaa gggcatgctc caggagaagc
     4321 gtgacctcgt caaggagttc gtccgggaat acgacgagcg ccgcttcctc gtccttttca
     4381 acaaccaagc cggccggcaa aacccaaaag gtctcgaacc cccggcgggt gggaagatgg
     4441 cggccttctc tcgggtcact gggctggcca ctacatgacg gcgctctcac aagcctacgc
     4501 tggccagggc ggggatatct acaaaaccaa actggattgg atggtgaaag aactggcggc
     4561 atgccaaaaa gccatcactg ctcggatgca cacgtcgaac agcactgtgg agagctcggt
     4621 cgcagctgaa tgggtgccca cgcatccggg ttacctaggg gcacttcctg aggacacagt
     4681 cctgaggctc ggtcctccca gatgggctgt ttacggcagc aacctcagca caaacacatg
     4741 ggctccctgg tccgtctcat ccctttctac aataggcagt ctctatgcat tcgcaattca
     4801 ctttcttgac cctacgaatc atgattcttt gcatgcaata tctaatgtga ggtgtacagg
     4861 tacacccagc acaagatcat ccgaggtctg ctcgatgcct actacaacac caacaacact
     4921 caggcccttg atgtggtcgt caagatggcc gactgggcgc atctggcatt gaccatcggc
     4981 gacaaaaacc aacctggata cactggcaac ttgacccgat ctgacctcaa ctggatgtgg
     5041 gatttgtaca ttgcaggcga atttggaggg gcaaacgagg tcttccctga aatctatcaa
     5101 ctcactggcg acaagcgcca tttggacacc gccaaagcat tcgacaaccg agaatcgctt
     5161 ttcggtgctg ctgtacagga tcacgacatt ctggtcgtca ctccagacaa gatcccagcg
     5221 ggtaggcggg cccagcgact gcatgctaat acacatgttc cccagttcgt tggttacatg
     5281 agcgtgtacg agcaaagcgg tgagcaggag tattttgatg ctgcgaagaa tttttacggc
     5341 tgggttgtgc cgcaccgcca ttttgctcac ggtgtaagtt gacttttcaa aaccggatga
     5401 agcactacac ttctgagaag gacctgtagc taacttctca gggcacggga ggtgactttc
     5461 caggcgcccc ttcgaattcc gagttgttcc aaaaccgtga caacatcgcg aatgcaattg
     5521 ctcataacgg cgccgaaacg tgcaccacct acaacctgct caagctcgca cgaaacctct
     5581 tcctccacga ccacaacgcc acatacatgg acaattacga gcgcggcctc ttcaacatga
     5641 tcgccggctc tcgctcctcg caacgcagca cttccgaccc gcaactcacc tacttccaac
     5701 ctcttacccc aggcgccagt cgcgaatacg gcaacaccgg cacctgctgc ggaggcaccg
     5761 gcatggaatc ccacaccaag tatcaagaaa ctatatatct ccggtccgcc accagcccaa
     5821 ccttatacgt caatctgttc atcccctcta cacttacctg gtccgcccac aacttcgccc
     5881 tcaaacaaga cacggccttt ccccgtgccg ctacatctac catcaccatc acttccgccg
     5941 atgctaacac aatcgtcacc ctcaaccttc gcgtcccctc ctgggcacgt acctaccgcg
     6001 tcgccattaa cggctccccc gtcaccacgc ccgccacacc tggtagctat ctcgcaataa
     6061 accgcacctg ggctcctggc gacgtcctca ccatcagcat gccgtttact ctgcgtaccg
     6121 agcgcgccct tgatcgccct tcggtccaaa atctcatgtg ggggcctctt ctcttgcgcg
     6181 tcctgggtgc cccttcacaa ggcgagaacg caacattgac ctcactgtcc ctgtaccgat
     6241 atctccgtct agacggcgac tattcccgcg acgctatgaa attatcttca catagcgcag
     6301 cgggcgatcc tgtgttcagc atcgcgggga caaagttcac ggcgattcct tactatgttg
     6361 gtgatgacgg gccggggtcg acgtatttct cgagggacga gccagaagtg gtgttccgga
     6421 gcgtgaagac tggggtgcag aataagaaga gggatgatgg gttgccggct tatgatgtac
     6481 ctgtcgaggg ggtgcccgcg aaggggcacg atggtccgac gtttttggat gtggtgtggg
     6541 atgaggcgcc gtttaaagat catgcggcgt tcatgaaggc ggtggaaggg aaagtggatg
     6601 agtttgtggg gaggaagata ttcagtgcgg atgaggggag gaagattgtg gagggggcga
     6661 agaaggcgaa gggagagttg gagatgtaaa ggggaatagc caagggagat gagatcctac
     6721 ccgatcaagc acattgcaac ccaggattgc tgtcagatat ttaatgaatt actggatcta
     6781 cgcagcgtac ccagatagat gtactggcgt gatttgaata gcaatacgct attatatctc
     6841 taatctgcca ggtctttgtt gcataccatt ttattgctgt tcgtttgacg ctccaaggtg
     6901 acaatgcagt cagtaatcac gatggctcac caggagtaat ggagattcac gccatgataa
     6961 aatcgctact tccacccttg gtgggcaaag tgccgtacat gccgcacttg ccgcccatag
     7021 tccgcagtga cattcaacac tgccacccac atccgccggc taccatcaat gacatgttaa
     7081 atgttttttt ttgtctccgc gcggactttt aatcagacgc agaattttcg gccaggccga
     7141 gggtgaaaaa ttcccacgcg cctcgacgga tcccagggtt ccaaggtcat gcgtccatcc
     7201 catagccctg gagcaagaat ccacgactca actcaaccta gccatcactt gcgtatacat
     7261 atccatatgt cgtacggtac ggcagacgaa caaacgggta tgcaagcgag caggatgaaa
     7321 ttcggcatct agaaatagtc cgaagagggt gtgaaactcg ggaatctgac tggtcggggc
     7381 cttggctgcg gttatcccga ccttacaccc acgaagtatt gagggcacta gctacattgg
     7441 gcaactgcac gaatgccgaa tcgcgtggag cgcgggacgc cacctgctac gaacggttgg
     7501 ggagttgcat gtgtgtatag gctttgttaa gcgcgcggaa taggagggag atgaaggctg
     7561 tgtcacaatg ggagtgaatg cttactacgg gggtaggtgc atcctacgta cttgcattcg
     7621 aatgtggaag ttgcaatttc cctttgtaat cgtcagcaag agcattgaat acattgacaa
     7681 agaaaggaac acttgcgtga ttccactttg agggcggcct aatcttggac gacgattcca
     7741 gggcaagcaa agcaatattg cggcgtggat ggcaggggat aattaacctg aaacccaggc
     7801 atcattaccc gctcacgact gctgttcccg gtttctctac acggtgcttt gccttgaatc
     7861 gagtttctcc tggccaaacg cgtacataca ttctaaatcc agagacacaa gtacaatagc
     7921 ttccccacgg cgattgtcca tcaagtgggt cactcgcacg agcagcacag attcagcacc
     7981 agcaaccgac caccctagcg ccccagcaca actccgccgc aacacgaaag cggctaggtg
     8041 tatggagttg gtttttgaca cagctgcttt gggagagctt tgtttgcacg tacaagcgcg
     8101 ggcatttcca atttccgcgg taccttgcgt ggcggagcgg ctagcgtcca gtatcggggt
     8161 ggtgcagtaa cttgtggcga ctgcatatat agcattccac ggtctgtccg gttctcagag
     8221 acaacattct tttgaaaaga agagaagttc gcttatttct tctgtttagg tcgagtcaat
     8281 atgcctcggc ttgcgcttct ctcgttgctt tttgcatgcg gtacggtcaa tgcggcggtg
     8341 ttgaacttgc gtcagagcga cagtaatggt actctccctg tgacaatccc ccagaaagac
     8401 gccaatgcgg agggccggaa acaagaggtg gcataccgac aggagaactt cctctacaac
     8461 atctctcaga ttggcaatgc tgcggccttt cccatgggta agcttggcga ggagcgtgtg
     8521 gcgatggcct gggatcagtg gcaggttgac cgtaatctca tcaccactga gatccagaag
     8581 gatgttgcca agatcagaca agcaattgta gcagtgggtt ccacgtatta aaaaaacatc
     8641 atgggcgact gctaaactct tcgatagcac aatggaagtc tggcgagctt ggacgactat
     8701 gcgactgtgc tgtacaagga ccagtggctc aacgcctcac cattgaagcc tgctcttgga
     8761 tcgttgacga actatactct tgactctttc tttggaggag agcgcctcgt gcgtccttat
     8821 acactgttca aagcggcaga aaaggactgc acactaatcg acatttctga tgacgacgca
     8881 aaggagattg cggggctcac agttaaagag ttattggatg ctgatagact ctttgcagtc
     8941 gaccgtcagt gcccatttgc ccgcgatgag ctcctcgcta acgctctaca gatagctacc
     9001 aggcagacca agagacctat gtgccgtcac aattcaacga caaatacggt gctcctgtct
     9061 ccgccctctt ctatatcgat gagaaaggca acctcatgcc acttggtatc cgcaccaatg
     9121 tcggtgcgaa tctcacatac acgcctctcg acaagaagga tgactggctt ctcgctaaga
     9181 tcatgttcaa tgtagcggac caattccata atcagatctt ccatctcaca gctacccata
     9241 acgttgggga ggcgctgcac gaggctgcta tgcgcacgtt gagcgacaac catcccgtta
     9301 tggcggtact tgaccgcctc aattaccagg cgtactctgc tcgaccgtaa gtgtagattt
     9361 ccatgatata gttggactag actaaccctg tcagtgtcgg agaagccctt tgctttaacc
     9421 ctatgggcca ctgggacgag aacttccaca tcagccagat agggtatgtt tctaaagcta
     9481 tcccctcaaa ccctcactga ccactcccag ctgccgtaac ttcgtcacca acaattggcc
     9541 cacctacggt gccttcgagc caaattatct tcagaccgac ttccaagccc gcggcctcgt
     9601 cgacgcctcc ggaaagcacc cattcaaaac attccccttc tgggacgacg cctcggaaat
     9661 tctgcgcatc cagcgcgact tcttcacttc cttcgtcgac acctactatg attgcgacga
     9721 ccacgtcaca gctgattacg aagtcgctgc ctggttcgag gaagttcgtc gcggacctac
     9781 aggccccgag gtagaagcgc aaggcctcac ccccgttcaa tcattcccag agaagccaag
     9841 caagcaggta ctcatcgacg tcctgacgca taacgcctgg ctacaagtag ctcaccactc
     9901 gctcaacgcg ggggaccctg ttcgcggctc cctaacgcta cctttccacc caggcggtct
     9961 ttacaagccg gtccccgaag cgaaaggcgt agaatctgtg gttccattct tgcccaatgc
    10021 tacggcctcc gtcacctaca ttggatttct tgcatcgttc aaccgcccgc ggtaccggac
    10081 gatggatcca ccgcggacgc ttgcgcatgc atattccggc gctgactttc tcaagcggtt
    10141 tgcggagaag gaggttcatg tagcggcgga tacttatctc aagaagatga gtgagttggg
    10201 ggcgaagaat gatgcgagga agatcgagaa ggatgggttg tgtactgagc aggggattcc
    10261 gttttgttgg acggcgttga acccgtcgta tattccttgg ttcttttcgg tgtgatgaga
    10321 tgtatgatta gaaagggaca aggagtttgc agcatttcgt acattgcata gattggcgct
    10381 tgagggttaa agggatggta gcattatagc ggagttaagg tagtagctat aaaatatatt
    10441 cattgtggac atattgtgtt aatgatgcga ctttgggttt tcatgatctt tttcatgtcg
    10501 tttctcttgt tgcgattcgc aagatcgcta gaaatagata ggaagcggtg agatccatct
    10561 cgaggtttcg tttgtccagg cattacgtgg ggcacaatct ttgcctatac gatgtcggtg
    10621 aaccaaactt tcttcaaaaa ttctttattc aaaatcaacg ggaaactcca ttatctgtcc
    10681 atcgctttcc gctcgtacct ctcacgccct tacgtttcaa cccccggggc gaaagcgcgc
    10741 tctaggctag agtctttggc cctagctttt gccagcgtgt aaacgcaaca cataactaaa
    10801 catcaggtac cttccgactt gttcactcga aactcaactg acttctcctg gtccaagctc
    10861 tcgaaaagtt gcccaaatct tttataagcc cacaggactc tgacctcaac acagcttcgc
    10921 acaccgcaga cactcacccg cggtaccaac accacaccaa cctatatatt ttctgaaaac
    10981 tgtaaagaag actcctagta tctgacaaag tcacaatgtc cgcctacttc gagttgtcaa
    11041 cggaaaccga ggatcaaggc gctgacttct ctgacacggc ctctctcact tccgcaaagg
    11101 atgctacagc tgagccaact caccctggcg gggctgaaat tacggccaca caagacaccg
    11161 agtcacccga gacaattcca ccgactgctc ttcccgacct cgaggaagca gaccagtcga
    11221 ctcccgtcca gtcgactgcc gccatggagc caaatcagcc tgttcccgcc gaggcacctc
    11281 cagtcggaaa gcatcacaag cggaaccaga accgcaagaa caagcgcaag gctgcccgcc
    11341 acggccgctt cgagaacctg acggaggacg ccgcaggaga gagtatcgag gtagaggtcg
    11401 cactccccca agacactaaa gacgatgtcg ccccggtcaa agcagctcag gatgtggtcg
    11461 ccgaaaccaa gaagaactcg cggttttctc gtgctctcaa tttacatgag ctcaatgtca
    11521 agctggaaaa gctggctcag gcgagtagca cggtggcaaa cacgcagtct gtcccggggt
    11581 ctttcgaggt gtttgaagac gatcagtttg aggatgtgcg cgagactatg gaggacgagg
    11641 ataccgtgac gagcgaggag gcgagcagcg tgaccgtcaa ggacgagaac agcgtggccg
    11701 acaaggagga gaacagcgtg agcagcaagg atgagaactg cacggccgat atcgacggcg
    11761 agactgtgac ggaagccaaa ggagagagcc gcaacgcacg ccgaaacaag aagcggtcgc
    11821 agaagaagaa gaataaagag gcccagaacg gaatcatcgc gttcatgaat agtctaggca
    11881 tgacggaggg acagaagttg ggcgcggttt tcctggctgg ggtagtcgtc ggcagctacc
    11941 tcacccgcat gctgagctat ttgggtgata attaatagcc agtgtagcta ggcggtcttg
    12001 actgcaaagt ggtcgctggg gacatcaact ttatgatctc cgttcgatac atcgaccctc
    12061 aataatggga ggtataggag gcatctggtt tgggggcaat gagtatgtag tggaaggagg
    12121 ttcggtatcc cgggtaaatg ggtgatcata ggaggagaca ttaaggtcgg caatatggtg
    12181 ccttctggtt cttagtgtat gcatagcgta ggcgttggta aagaacacaa cttgtacttc
    12241 agatgctaca aatgatatct actctcatca acattagacc cagtctgcgt gaacgataca
    12301 cgaagatagc taactgacgt gcatatagca ttaaaaaatc atttgttggc caagtgtaca
    12361 agacgattct tgaatcacgt tatttgccaa tgccagacta actcaagttt tcgtgacctc
    12421 aattcagctg gacgttgcgt tatcgcctgg cccaatccaa aatgccatga gcgctaatcc
    12481 gtacggaaca agcgggcgga aaatcatatg ttctatattg cctcagcatg ctcgcgtaag
    12541 gtcgtctcga ggaaagaaga cccacgcatt gctgacttca catgcgcgga accttgtcac
    12601 tgctgcccga cgatcgaagg ttccataaac gagcgcatgc ttctagcttg cggttcacct
    12661 gccatccatg tttatatctg tcaactaagg agtggtactt attgtcgcac ctagacctta
    12721 tatcaccaag tgtgtacaga gtaaatccca ttcagtcata actgccataa tccgccgtgc
    12781 ccacgcactt acgttagatc tccctacata ctttcaagac atggcaaccg aaacttttgg
    12841 tcgaaataac tacccaacga gatctgacgc acgcattcaa aactcgaatc gcccgaatat
    12901 agtatcctgg tatttctgtg attggatccg actctaaccg gtgggaattc aaaagtgtga
    12961 ccctcgacga tagctctggg ccccctgtcc gttaatagaa cttcgccgca tgaaccacga
    13021 aatggcgatg ttgggttggc tgtacttcag agctcgactc agtcgcgtga gacagatatg
    13081 atacgaacag caaagatgta caatttacag atagagccct gaaatcgctt cctcaacatc
    13141 aactttgttt cctcgtggat aattcgtcct gcgttgttaa tagttccaac ttcacaaatg
    13201 caagtgccga aatgataatc gtcatcactt gacgtggaca cctgaatacc ttcctaacaa
    13261 aacggaccgc atcccacccc tttggtcgga aatacttgga gtcggcattc cagaagcctc
    13321 ttacccacgt atcattatca cgactgttaa gacatttgct tggccttgtc gagttggtta
    13381 cttcggcagg tagtccgatc tatcctaggg cgtgcactat tggtctagcg tgtagctaag
    13441 cattagtgcg atcttaaacc gggctttgta tccttatcca acgccttgta cctgcacgca
    13501 gatgctgatt gtagctagat catcacctca tcccaggtca agccctatct acatatgtac
    13561 ttgctctcgt gacggcagtt gtcctagtgc tagcttggca aatttcggac agttgcttgt
    13621 gcggaacttc cggttatata ggacctcacc attggcggat ttagcaacgt tcttgcagat
    13681 tagccacgag ccgctggcta atgaagagga aaataaattg tttctggggt tggccccggg
    13741 atttgctcga acgtgtatta aggaatccca tggtaacctg gaggatcgtg gcaaaccccg
    13801 ggtttgaccc cggattatct tccgtcagct ccgacatgtg acccctgttt cttaaacaag
    13861 atctggagtc gtagaagggg gtgtgataaa atgcgcaatc ggcttggcca agtaaaatga
    13921 ccacgttcca tgcctgttcc atgcctcgct acttgtggga tttcattatt tctaatttgt
    13981 tacggcccgc gatgggccat ttaattttag gataccgatt caaaggcctc ctacacgtgt
    14041 tggtaggtgc atatgtgagt atgagataag tagaaaagac atccgtcaag cctgggttat
    14101 tgcttcacca gctctcggtc attcatcttc ttccggcctg cctgaaatct gcaaccatgc
    14161 gcacttcgat cctcgcactt attgtcgctc ctgttgctgt tcttggccag gcccccatct
    14221 atggccaatg tgagtgttac ccggaaatga tatttggtga attagtgaac tgacatgggc
    14281 ttctaaaaag gcggtggtat tgattggaaa ggcgctacga catgccagtc tggactagta
    14341 tgcactgtaa tcaagtaaga aaccctaata ttaccatctc tttattccat atggctatga
    14401 tcctaacgac ggctctagcg actactacta ccagtgtcta cctggctcgg gctcaaaccc
    14461 accaccagcc accactactg ccggcagcaa cccgagcaac cctactccta ccggaggctc
    14521 aggagttgct ggtggcttga acacaaagtt caaggccaag ggcaagctct actttggtac
    14581 tgaaatcgat cactaccacc tgagcaacag tgccttgacc acgatcgtca agaacaactt
    14641 tggacaagtc acttgcgaga acagcatgaa atgggatgcc acagaacgta agtcttccgg
    14701 ttattatgct gcatatcata tgcattttca caaactgact ttttgtgcca cacagcctcc
    14761 cgtaattcgt tctcattcac caatgctaat gccgttgtcg actttgctac acaaaacggc
    14821 aagctcatca ggggccacac tcttctctgg cactcccagc tgccgtcatg ggtttcgagc
    14881 atcagtgacc gcagcacatt gacaaccgtc atccagaacc acgtgactaa gcttgtcaca
    14941 cagtacaagg gcaagatcct gcaatgggac gtcgttaacg agatctttgc tgaggatggt
    15001 aaccttcgcg acagtgtctt cagccgtgtt ctcggtgaag acttcgtcgg tatcgccttc
    15061 aaggccgccc gcgccgccga ccccaacgct aagctctaca tcaacgacta caacctcgac
    15121 attgccaact acgccaaggt aaccaagggt atggttgacc atgtcaacaa atggatttct
    15181 caaggcatcc ccatcgatgg tatcggctcg caaggccatc tcgccgcccc cggtggctgg
    15241 aaccctgcct cgggtgttcc caacgcactc aaggcccttg ctgctgccaa cgtcaaggag
    15301 attgccatca ccgagctcga catctctggt gcgtctgcca acgactatct cactgtcatg
    15361 aacggttgtc tcgctgtgtc caagtgtgtg ggtatcaccg tgtggggtgt ctcggacaag
    15421 gacagctggc gccccaacga caaccctctg ctgtacgaca agaactacca gcctaagcag
    15481 gcttacaaca gcctggtagg cgctttgtaa gaggttatta tgtcaattga agttttattt
    15541 ctcgagtcga tgaggttgaa tagattgagt tttccattca gtagcattta atcaagcaaa
    15601 ttctatgaaa cgaagtactt gcaaggatgt gcatgacggg taatttccta tttaatactg
    15661 aataagtagg atacgcatgt atgattcggt tttgaacaga ctattgtgac tctacgcatg
    15721 tcaaaagcat acccactgga taaccacgat ggtggaggcc atttcaagtg actgtctgat
    15781 atgccagtaa attgtcttaa cgcagagtgc aactcatcct ctcgcctcgt ttccattaac
    15841 tttttaccga attttctttt tcgtttgcga atctgtatga attttccata tacacccatg
    15901 agggcattag acgaaagcac tagttcgcac accaagatta tctcgtactt ggaattctat
    15961 tctatgaggt gttcatcatg aagagcgtct tacgcttacg gtggttatgt tcacgcattt
    16021 atgatgtgtc tgaccagctg agttgggcgt acttatctac gccccgcgca aggacctgta
    16081 ttcggctctt ctcctcgggt attttgggaa gagacccccg atgggagaat tctatcagaa
    16141 tatgtccaac tatcccaatt atgtgaaaag attacttcgt atgtgactgc ggatggactg
    16201 atgacttcac actagcgcag caccatggcc cagggacatg gcggtgggcg catacatgca
    16261 ggccaccccg caattgtaac ccgacgcacg ctgttcttgt gcggaatcca gccgattgat
    16321 ggctccaaaa agatgggatt ctaacgataa caattcggcc cttgcaattt gccgattttt
    16381 ccgttgatac taacggaatt tattggacgc gataagcaga catgtcacca ggacatgcgc
    16441 taccacgtcc taacccgaaa tcaatagctt tactcgcacc tgcgtccgct tccacgcttt
    16501 ttgcgacttt ggaggatcta ccgagaggat cgtttctgta cagtgttggg atgattatgt
    16561 agttatttat catgtcgaga caccacaact aggacaagtt acccccacta tcccactttt
    16621 ggcggcacta tccagttgta tttagtctac tgctgtttac tgcatttgat gggatcccaa
    16681 actttggggg agctttcaaa cttaatacgt ctactgcata gcgaaacatg gaagagtaac
    16741 ccgatataga ggttcagtag tgaactgcgg ggtcaattct gcctcaccct catgccaccc
    16801 caacgacgcc gcaatccgtg cctggcaatt attatatctg ttccaaccat ctcaatcacc
    16861 taagcacccc aggtgaacac acgcgcagtt gatgttacac aaccgcctgc gttgcagata
    16921 cgagatagcg atcccttccc aatcaggcag gtggaccagt ctagaatcgc cttgtcccat
    16981 gaactgatag gattcacttg gtttcggttc cacaatcggc ctaaggatcg tttcttatct
    17041 gacgcgcggc aagtcttatc ttccgggatc tgtatggtat aaacaacttg gctttgcttc
    17101 gtgccatcca agcttccagc catcaatcac caaggccttg gctggagtaa caccgagcca
    17161 tcaacatgtc tgctgcggtg gaaacaaagg acccgatcgc gcgggagtcc agtcctgatg
    17221 tcgaagtcgc ggatgagcat ctcaaagagc tggaggtcga tgtggcaaag gtgttggggg
    17281 aggaccagtc ttttgatctc gagtccgacc attcgccgta tcctgaggta cgggctgtcg
    17341 taccggaagt ggatgaccct ctgatgcccg tcaatacgtt ccgcatgtgg attctgggct
    17401 tcatttttac catgattgga gctggcgtca acaacttctt ttccctgcgc caaccatcgg
    17461 tccacatcgt ctcgctggtc gcagagttgc tggctttccc ttgcggagtg tttctcgccc
    17521 acatactccc aatctatacg ataaatcttg gcccgctcgg taaatggaac atcaacccag
    17581 atcgccattt caacatcaag gagcactgcg tcatcacaat catggccaac gtgtcgatcg
    17641 catggggtac cgctgatgca accagcgtta tccaagcggc gcaaaagttt tacaacttca
    17701 aactgagtgc tggattcaag gtgctcgtgg tcctgtgttg ccaacttcta gggttcggtg
    17761 tcgcaggatt ggctcgacca ctcgtggtag cccccgcgag catcatctgg cctggaaccc
    17821 tgtccatctg tgctttgctc agcacattgc attctcgagc caacgccgtc gccgacggct
    17881 ggaaaatatc tcgtcttaga tttttcatgg ttgtaatgac gtgcgctttc gtctggtact
    17941 ggtttcccgg gctaattttc gtcgctttga gttacttcac ctgggtctgt tggattgcgc
    18001 cgcgcaacaa gatcgtcaat catctgtttg gtatgcagac tggactcggc ctgtctccaa
    18061 ttactttcga ctggacccaa gtcgcgtaca acactaatcc cctgctctca ccctcatggg
    18121 ccgcggtgaa tgttttcctc ggattcgttg gagcattttg gatcgttgtg ccggcaatct
    18181 actacaccaa cacctggtgg accggctacc ttcctttgat gacggcagat gtctacgacc
    18241 gatatggtgc tgcgtacaac gtcagcatga tgatcaatgc tgatggtact ttcaacgaaa
    18301 cagcctatca ggcttactct cctccatttc tcggcgcgtc tttcgctttc gtatatggtt
    18361 tatcgtttgc atcaatcacg gcagttctcg ttcacgtgtt tatatggcac ggaagtgaca
    18421 ttgtcgaagg cgtcaaaggt cggacgaagc tcgatatcca tgcgcgactg atgcagtcgt
    18481 acaaagagac gccatggtgg atgtacgccg gtatcaccgt cttgatggtc gtgctttcca
    18541 tcgtcatggt ggaagtgtat gacaccaagc ttccagtcta cggagtcttc cttgcactga
    18601 tcattcctgc gttgtacatg gttccgtgtt gtatcatcca agggatcacc aacgttgatg
    18661 cacagcagtt aaatgtgcta tcggaattta tcggaggtta tatgtttcag ggcaagcctc
    18721 ttgccaacat gatattcaag acgctttccc aagatgttgt tcagcagggc atattcttcg
    18781 cacaagacat gaagcttggt cactacctta aggtgccacc gcgactggtt tttgctgctc
    18841 aggctagcgc taccgtaagt ttttgtatgc atctagttga ccttgactaa tttcgtcagg
    18901 tacttggagc attgactcaa gttggagtca cgagtgtaag tcttcgactt caccattgag
    18961 gaaaattact aacgttgccg acagtggatg ctcggcaaca tcgatgaaat ctgcacatac
    19021 gaccaacccg atcgtttctc atgtcctcag ggcagaacgg tgtactcgtc atcggttatc
    19081 tggggcttga taggaccaag tcgactctac tctgctgggc agatctactc gggtcttcta
    19141 cattttttct ggattggtgc gttgatgccg atcatcacct ggtacgcgtg gaagcgtacc
    19201 aaggccgact ggcttcgcta tgttcactgg cctttgatct ttgttggaac gtaagtaaac
    19261 tgaattatac tttctttccc aaattgtgga attcatcaac taaccaaaat catgtttagc
    19321 tataatgtcc cccctgcaac cggtataaat tacagctcgt ggtggctcgt caacttcatt
    19381 ttcaacagcg tcatcttcaa gaagtttttt gcatggtgga ccaagtacaa ttacattttg
    19441 gctgcagcac ttgatacagg tactgcacta tctggaatca tcatattctt cgcagttagc
    19501 taccctggcg ccgtattccc tgattggtgg ggtaacacgg tatttgtaaa tacggatgat
    19561 ggagatggta ccccgttctt gactatgccc gactcggggt attttggccc cgcgaatggt
    19621 acatggacgt gaggtgtaaa caagaggatc gatggagaca gaccttgata atttggcatt
    19681 ctctcagcac tgcacagtct ccagggtgga tactatgttc cccaatgtta ggcagttctc
    19741 accatagaaa gccatgtgat agagagactc aaaatttctt ggtgcattga catgacccaa
    19801 ccgtgcgatt acgttttcga gagtcaatat catattggag gtaaatcaaa aatctgagtc
    19861 atcaataatt ccatcacaac caatgtttcc atacaaatat tttgcgccaa acttgtatct
    19921 tgattctcaa tcaccgcgtc gtgaccactc gaatcccctc cccatcctcc atcgttatat
    19981 cctgagccgt aaaaaaccac tcaaacaacc cagtcttctt cgcatctccg acccacatca
    20041 acaccgactt tgtgggtaag tctcctacac attggttttc gtcgtgttgt agcagtgcct
    20101 caacatgcgt agctaatccc tcaatagtca cacgtgttga gcctgggtgc tctattacgg
    20161 tcattctgtt cacacttggg gtgtttcgcg agaccactga ccccgcaata gtagctgcga
    20221 cttccctcag tggtgctaga tctattgtgc cgctcaggtt ggtaaaatct ggccgatagc
    20281 ccaatcgatt ggaaagggag atcatgtctc gcgcaacgac tgcctcacat tctaagtttc
    20341 ttagcgtgtc actggaatgg gcttttgttg gtcggtgaga aattattggt gccgaagtct
    20401 gccgcgcgac gttatcgagg tatcgttctg cgacccattt ggttgagacg tagcctgctt
    20461 ccggagatgg acgaggtaag tggtggttgt ccttagtctc gtatgctgcc acggcaccgg
    20521 agctgagcac atgtagaggt gcacctgtca cgatgctgac atgagctagc gctttcacgg
    20581 tgtcgacgtt gatcggtctc agtgcgttgt aaccgtccca aaagttacga tcagccgcgc
    20641 aatgcaagat acagtcggcc tggaacagaa tgccgcctgt aggaagagct ggtagttctg
    20701 cctcgatgac ctggaccttg tggctcttga acgagaatac acactgaaga tcacgccctt
    20761 caagagcacg caccaagcat ataatcttcg caactcgagg atcgaacgca agctcccgta
    20821 caatgctctg acccaaggat ccagtgcttc ctgtaactgc aatcactagt ccgtcctcga
    20881 cgttttgtcc tgcagttagt agaggaatca attcgccaag ctgaacgtcg atctctgcat
    20941 cccagtcgac cttgttcagg ttgacatcga gaagctcagc catcgcaccg agcttagagt
    21001 tgttcatcaa ctggctcaaa cgaggtgcgt cattgaacct ttccctaatc agcgcctgta
    21061 gtctgacaag tagcagcgaa tgacctccgg agccgaagaa gtctgtgtca cggtcgacct
    21121 ggattgtagg accccatgag gggagcagtt tctgccataa ctttagaaga cgtttctcaa
    21181 tcagggtcaa atctcctaat tctagggtct gtgaggattt aatatgtgag tatggtagtt
    21241 gctgcatctt tttgcgatcg atctttccgt gcgcagtgag tggtagagtt ctagccacaa
    21301 ttacagctgc cggacacata taagaaggta gtcggagacg cagcctcccc ataagattag
    21361 ctgagaaccc attagacatg tcatctagga tattgctgtc tgctttggag aggacgtgtg
    21421 cgacgaggaa ttgtgtacta tcgtcatctt gattcaaggt aacgattgcg ttcctcagga
    21481 ccccagatgc ttcttgcatg atgacctttt cgatttctgt caactcgatt ctgaatcctc
    21541 ggagcttgat ctgggtatcg ccaaagaccc tcccatgcac gatgatattt cccttatcgt
    21601 ccatatggcc tcgatcaccc gtacgatata tcttgttcca atctcttcgg ccgtctccgg
    21661 tcagatgatc atcgataaaa gccttcttcg tcaaatccgg gcggttgagg taacggtttc
    21721 ctgaaatgcc caatcctgcg aatacgattt cgcctggtac attgattggt tgcggtttca
    21781 aatccgcatc gacaatataa cacccgtagt ttggcagggg acggccagga atcgggactt
    21841 gaagttcgag atcgtttaag tcaacttcac cttcaatacc agaaatcgaa gtttccgtcg
    21901 taccgtaaga gttgaagagg cgcattccag gaatatactt cgcgatatcg cggaagtctg
    21961 caagaatgga gggtgccgca ggctcgccgc cataccatgc tgccttccat tttgtgcact
    22021 ggcgtattgt ctgaccggcg aatcgaaacc acatgtcata ctcagatgga gtcgccatcg
    22081 tgtatgtaac gccggaatta atcataagat tcaccaactc ttttggatct ccacgggtac
    22141 ccgaagaagc gatgaccaaa catccacccg tgcagagtgc agcgaatgcc tgaataatgg
    22201 atgcatcgaa gctcagggct gtctgctgga ggaccacatt ggcctgttct gggatattcc
    22261 aactgcgatg taatccctcc aagtaggccc ggactcctgc gtgctgaact acgatgcctt
    22321 ttggctcgcc tgtggagcca ctagtgaata ggatataggc gatagagtca gtgggaggga
    22381 caactcttgc tggcttgtgg tgtgaagaga cagctggtat atctgaaacg tctacggtgg
    22441 aaatttcgtc agattcattc acctccgcca ctcgctcacg ggtgcgttgg tctgtcagaa
    22501 taagcactgg tttagttgcg caaaccatcg ttcgtaagcg agcagttcca ctgatcagat
    22561 caagaggcat gtaaattgcg cccaggcgcc aaattgcaag aagcgagcag atgaaatcgc
    22621 ttgagggtga taagagtaca ccaacaacag gctgctctcc ctccactttg atcaagaaat
    22681 ttttgataga agctgcgatc gcatcgattc gttcatccat gactcgataa gtgagtgtgg
    22741 ccccattctc ctcacggaga gcaacatcgt cgccgttgct tgcaattatc tcatcgactt
    22801 tgccaccaac agtgggaggc cactgcagcg tcatttcagg acctaaatcg aagcgttagt
    22861 tccggattcg aagcctagtt tacaaccatt ccttaccttg cccaagactc aaggttttgt
    22921 gcaaatcatc tttactccat ttctccatgc gactagtatt cagttcagag cccacatcgg
    22981 caacttgctt caagacgttt gagtaactcc tagcaaataa ctcggtactc ttttcagaat
    23041 acaatgctcc ttgcgaatgt atcgcaatcg tggcgccatc cggactatca gtaacctcaa
    23101 cgagaacatc gtacccatgt cgtgccgtac gccaggtctc ctcttcgatt ttgcagccga
    23161 gccagtcctt tgtcgcatgc tctttcacga ccagccggta gtccatgtag atttggaaca
    23221 caggactcca agctgccgag cgtggcacat tgagctcatc gagaagtaca tcgaatggca
    23281 aagcggagta tttcaatgca ttgttagaac gatcacgtgt atcttggatt gcgttaccga
    23341 atgattggtc tcgggagcgg tcgaatttga tagggaggag atttagcagg ttccctacac
    23401 tctccattga ctccttctcc aatcggttag catcagagag tccgatcaca acttgctcag
    23461 tcgtttcttc gtcaagcaag cggaagacca atgtttggag agcggctaga taggcgtgaa
    23521 aaccagtaga gcgttgttcg cgcgcgatct gtttaagctt tgcggtcgtg gtcgcatcca
    23581 gatgaacttt agcgacatgt gtcttataat ctgagatggg agatcggaca tgaactttag
    23641 cgaatgggaa taaatcgatt ggtttggcaa agtccatggt tgcaaaagcc ttcctgtagt
    23701 attcaatggc tggacgcaac ttgccaccat tgactgcccg acgctgctga gcccccagag
    23761 catgaatttg ggactctggg gctaaaggcg gtagtcgctg acctgaagtc atgtaagccc
    23821 tctgtatatc aagcatgagg acactgaagc ttaagccatc catggatata tgatgggttc
    23881 cgatgatcca gaagtgttct gttggtgaga gcgagaggag ttgcatccga agcggtagcc
    23941 agtcatcaag attccacctg tgattttgca tctcctcaaa ggccttctgg gcctgggaaa
    24001 cggaatctat tgtggaaaat tcgacttgta ccaatggctt ggacaaaata ccttgcatag
    24061 gtgtcttaga gtcgtcgtca gagcagaaga agcgcgtacg aagcgactca tgtctttgtg
    24121 aaacagcctc gacggcgcgc ataagatcgc tcttacgtat tctgccttga attttgcagt
    24181 aataggtaat gttaaacgta gtatgatctt gaacatattg gctaagaaac caaaagcgtt
    24241 tctggccaag attcatcagc tcagttcgtt cggaagatga cttgagtata ttggcacgac
    24301 tggatatttg ctcgttattc ttgccctgat gatcgcattt gcgttcctcc agctcttttg
    24361 aaggctctat cggcgtctcc gaggccgtgg ttaaagcagg cgaacttgta gaacttcgct
    24421 cggacgaccc cgtcttacca gactcggaga atgaggagct tgacacgagc tcactgatcg
    24481 gttggaacct cgaatctatg ttgggtatgg tgtgggtttc ccgctctcca ttagctactt
    24541 ggttggtgtc aatttccatc gaaagcttgg agaccgactc ttctaccagg tcggcaaccg
    24601 tctcgcctgg cccaagaatc ttcagaacgg gaatatcgat atccagttct ttcagaaacc
    24661 aagctcggat atctaccgcc atgattgaat cagcgcccag ctccaccaag ggtctatgag
    24721 gatcaataac ttcagattct ggcatcatca gaattgatcg taatcgtacg aggaaagact
    24781 cttgaacaac atctgaagcc tcggcctgtg acttgataga tgctagtcga gttcgcgtgc
    24841 ttgcatttcc gctctttcca tcacatgcgc catgctcatt taatccggcg tcacggagac
    24901 gcatgtgctg gaaatgtgaa ttgttggtaa gttgagcgtg tgcttcgcga aatggctgaa
    24961 ttccactaat gacttgtgag tttccatgat gtcctggtct tccagccagg atagcctcag
    25021 caaatagttg gtggagatcc tgctccgaga gattgcggta cccacgcttg gcgaaatgat
    25081 ctctagcaag cgatttattt ctcatgatgt atcccaggcc ttggactgag ccaattgcaa
    25141 tgtcggagcc agccacacca cgaatatccc gtctttgtct ggcaagggaa gtcatgaaac
    25201 agttggccat aacataagtc gactgaccac tcgtacctac gacaccagcc acagatgtca
    25261 gaagaatgaa gaattccagc ggtgtagagt agaacaattg atccaggaag atgcttcctt
    25321 caaccttggg cagcatggct cgctctatgg attcgtattc aacttcatcg aataatttgt
    25381 cctcgagaac catggcaccg ttagcaacac ctatgatttg cggcatgtct ttctgaatct
    25441 tgttgtatcc ctcatgaaga gattttcgac tgctaacatc gaccgatgta atgcgaatgt
    25501 cggcctgaaa ttcttctagt gagtcgaaac tacggggatc caccctggga ttacggctgc
    25561 tgagaacgac atgccgtgcg ccgtggcgca ccatccagtg acaaatggaa attcccacat
    25621 cacctgtcaa accgagcaac caataagtgc cgttatcacg gaagatgatt ccagcatcta
    25681 taggttgcac gattgcttcg actgaattcg agcttttcca gtccacaata gacagagtga
    25741 agtctgcttt gaccgatgag cctaattctt caagcgagat gataggaata tgattttggc
    25801 cagtgttacg tggagaatgt cgtgttgcta atctacaggc cacctgcaaa atttggggaa
    25861 tctgatcctc gcatgctgtc ggaacagaat ctgtgtgagc gcgaatgaag tctgacgcag
    25921 tatacaacgc agtatgccga cgaacgaatt tttgtagaag accactcaaa gaactatcgg
    25981 ctgtagaaaa gtccaaaagg gttgccacgt catgaggaat aagcttctct aacgagcgtc
    26041 gaggaaggct ctggtgcaaa tatatttcaa ttccagactt cgccgtctct ttctggttcg
    26101 tagtgaaaac aatacggatg ccacgagcag ccccatcttt gttgattgcc ttacgaagca
    26161 atggatttgc gttgtggacc aataaaacac catcctcgat gtcactgatg gacatgatgc
    26221 tctgtatgac tagattcagt accaagttgc tcataactga acggttcgtc gcatgtgaca
    26281 taacttggat atgggaggtt ggtatatcca taatagagct gatggattct ctggtgagag
    26341 cgacaatgtt atctccggtc aagatgtttg ttgcagcaca gagatggaag aatccgccgg
    26401 caaccttgat ggcttgaaga atcgagtaat tcaccttcac tcttgtcttt ggatgggcat
    26461 caggaacttg tgtcttgagt ggcgacacta cctgaatatc gaaagtgttt gtgttgtcat
    26521 tggcagcaag ttctactggg gtttcactaa gattcacttt gtttcgcacg acccgacgag
    26581 aggtattgta tcggtggtta gcgggaacgt taggatacag acgaggaatc aacgcttgac
    26641 ccctttccat gtatatctcc gactcaaatg tccatagagt accatcgtct cctctcgttc
    26701 tcatttgtgc gtcaagttcg agacggaaaa gaccttcagt aatgtgctgg gctgatggct
    26761 ggatatcaaa gtccagaagt cgcaaattta aatggggata ttcgaaacgt gctgaacgac
    26821 acaagcccgt cattatcgca gagtgtgggt ttcctgctcg cgcattcctg gtaacccata
    26881 agacattttt tgcattgcgc cacagacacc tcaatgcgga gaacttcgat acagtacggt
    26941 gctccagaaa ttgttcatca agctccgtaa gcgagagaac tgtgcaacct tcgggtaggt
    27001 tagacttgtt caagtcttcg agagaaagta ggtgaacaat gctggagaag cgagatccaa
    27061 ctatccctgt cacgcgaccg actgtgtctg acacttcagg cttgctacca cccacgataa
    27121 caagaacagc cagcgatagt gacagctcga cagaaagagg ttcacggacc gcagatatga
    27181 atggatcgac cgcctggcat acaatcacgg agaatgcttg taatgcattc ggaacggggt
    27241 gtgtgtatcg accccactga agccatgtct ccgtgtcaaa caatcccatt gttctatcgt
    27301 gagggctggc ccatctcgac gccagctttc attctcagac ccagcccacc acccagggag
    27361 tggcccgaaa caggcgtgga tggccagaca ttggttcgtg atgatttcaa gtgcaacaag
    27421 gtaaccgccc ggcttcaaga ggcgtcgcac attagcgatt gtgttgtcta tactgcccgt
    27481 ggcatgtaaa acgtttgagg caacaattac atcgtacgag tgatcctcga aaccttgctc
    27541 agtaggtgat ctgtcgacat cgaatgttga aaagcgcatg cgatgcgcat atttctgaaa
    27601 ttgatcttgc acgcgattga agaagccagc ggagatatca gtgtacgtgt acatagacaa
    27661 ggcattctca accgcgggga gaatctgact cgttgctcca ccagtgccag caccgatttc
    27721 aaagatatgg agaccagggt ggcgatgtgc aatctgcgcg atgattcgtc cgatcaaagc
    27781 attggcatat gttagtgcga cggacttttg gtaaaactcg tccagtaggt tgtcggcgaa
    27841 tagatgttca agaatactcg ttgagtgtcg aatgccagag acgatattgt ccccagctgc
    27901 ttcgagaagt cgcatatcga ccgatccgct gtactgtgct attaatgatc gaatgtatcc
    27961 gcgagtgtct tgagatgcct ctcttgggat gtaagggttt aatccatttt cgacggtggt
    28021 gacgcatcgc tcggcatatc ccaagaagtg cttgtagtgc ggtagtgcat tttctttttc
    28081 ggtcatcgtc agactttcat gcatctgacg gatgtagaaa tatcccacac gctccagcac
    28141 ctcaagctct tggagccgtg ctgcattgaa aaaatcttca cctgccgtga cagctattcc
    28201 atcaggcaag gcctgccgat agtcaagtgc ggtaaatagt gttgcatcat cagccgccgt
    28261 agcttgagca aacggtttta tttccactga atcaatttga acaaacggct cctcgaagcg
    28321 tgaaccggcg aaaacttcaa tgtcggcgcg gacagggatg ccaggcaact gctctgcaaa
    28381 agtctggtac tcgaatcgct tacaaggctc accggcacca cgcgaggtga aatatggatt
    28441 tatcgtgata ctaccgattg cagtaggtac gtgtaggctc caaaaacggt tgtcatgcgg
    28501 gtagcagtag gctgcgaagg cggtctgtag agcggaatcg agccaacccg gatggataag
    28561 aagctggtct tcccaccccg aaccagagat gtcttcaatg cttccagtag cttagccact
    28621 cttgcgcttg atgcttgcaa cacctgtgaa gggtttgctg tagttgtacc ccaagcgggc
    28681 gaactggtcg tacaagctat ctacatcagt gtccaggagg ttagtctcct caatacgaat
    28741 tgctggaagc gcatctgcgc gaggctcatg gaaagagcag ttgatctcgg cactgaagtt
    28801 acgagcaaga ggagtattgc tgttttgtgg gaggcctgag tagcatataa ggtggccttg
    28861 gaactcttcg ctgctgagcc ggttaattgt tacaacggtt cgtgtttcca tcttgctcct
    28921 gtcgctttca aatgccagag cacgaccaat tagcacgtcc tttagttgga tcaatccaag
    28981 aggtcgatca ggaccaacaa cttgcataat cgcttcaaca gccgtagcca cgtagcccat
    29041 ggctggaaaa acggtctgcc cttgaagggc atgccccgcg agccagttaa tttcactaga
    29101 agacaggata ttgcgccatg tcacctgatc agtggtttcg cactcgatta atctccgtcc
    29161 caatagaggg tttggtgcgt gcgaaagaac gagatgggct cctgaataac gggacagttg
    29221 accataagaa cgagtgtgat cgaaaggata tgcaggaagg tccgtcaatg gctggattga
    29281 agacgaagac ccggacatta ttctttcgaa gttatcaaaa ttgacagact taggtccaag
    29341 ccgggtccat acaaaaccta aactccgggc caattctgac acatcgttct ttccccgact
    29401 caagatccca gtatatggag gctcttggcc attcttggcc ttgatactgt cgatgcaggg
    29461 tgatttgagc gctggatgag gaccaagctc gatagctaag tcaaaaggcc catatagttc
    29521 ggctgccgca gatacagcag gagaaaatag tacggggttt atcatattat ccacccaata
    29581 ctctagacct ttttcttgaa gaatagacgg cgtcatcaat tgcccggaaa gtacgctcga
    29641 aagccagatt gtatcagtgc caggctgaat cgagattcca caacttgcga gcgcattgcg
    29701 gtattgacca gtgcacgcaa gcatatggcg cgagtgatac gccgtatcaa cttgtaactt
    29761 tctggcaaat tttccctcat cctgtagaac cgcaagcgcc tcatcgataa tatcctcatc
    29821 accggacaat gtgatactag taggtgaatt ttgagccgct acctggatgc ggtcctcaaa
    29881 ttcttccagg gagcagaagt ctaccgcgtc ctcgtatgtt gtaccagccg ccatcattgc
    29941 acccttagca cccgttgggg agcacgcatt cttggcgtat aaccctcgat aatacgccac
    30001 gcggagagca tctctgctac tgaggaatcc cgctgcatat gcagcaccaa tctcacccga
    30061 agaatggccc actactgcag acaagtggag accagcttca cggactaagt ccaccaagag
    30121 aatctgaact gctgtgcaaa gaggttgaga aatggctgct tcggcaagcc gcgattgatc
    30181 tttggctacg gtgagctgct cctgcaaggt ccaatctggc cggtctgcct cgggaagcga
    30241 tgaaagcgcg gaatccagat cggatagccg ttttcggacg tagggagacc attctatgag
    30301 tgcggcgccc attctggccc actgagcgcc ctgcccagta aacacgccca ggatacgtgg
    30361 tgcagcgata tcgggatatc gcaagcctag tccgtcgtca ccagcaacag tgaggagagt
    30421 ctcaatagcg gcaacagcgt cttgggtgct attgcaaacg atagaagtcc gataggcgag
    30481 ggtggagcgg caagtgtgga gagtgtgcag gaggcgtcgc aaagagattg acggatcatc
    30541 cataagatat gactggatgt ttgagaggga ttgacgaaga gcggaagcgg aggccgcgga
    30601 tatcagcaag ggtgtgaata tgaggtgttc atctctatgt acaagtgaca aagatgcgga
    30661 aggagactcg tgcgaagagt ggtactcgat aatggcatga gcatttgtgc cgccaaagcc
    30721 tggccataat cagtactttc agatggcatt ggaaaggatg aaagaatatt aaggacttat
    30781 aaaattggca ttgcaagaat ctacaatggc aggtaatcgt accatgggca aagagggaag
    30841 gtgtccttac caaagctgtt gatacttgca cgtcgcggtt gcccaggctc tgtctcgggc
    30901 catgggatgg tctcggtcgg cactcggaga tttgatagga atggagccac agatggactt
    30961 ggattgttga aatgcagatt tggtggaacg aaaccatgct tcattgccaa cgcggtactt
    31021 acaagactgg caagcccggc tgtgccttcg gtgtgcccga tgactgtctt tatcgacccc
    31081 acatacatgg gatccagatt ctgttcgtct tcagcttccc cattctctgt tttgaaaaat
    31141 gccttctcta tcgcttcagc ctcttgtgga tctcccgctg gtgtgcctgt tccatgggcg
    31201 tggaagaact gcggtcggtc ccgtgatcgt ctaatgtcca tgccagcacg agcatacgtg
    31261 tcggcaatta gctgtgcttg ggccacatta ctgggaactg taattcctgc ggtacgacca
    31321 tcctgattga cacccgtagc ccggatgaca cagtcgatgg gatcgctagc acgaagtgcg
    31381 gcactgagtg gttttagtac gatagcggca agaccttctc cacgagcata gccatcagcc
    31441 gatgcgtccc acatcttgga ggtaccggtg ggtgagagca tgcgaaggtt tgactcggcg
    31501 atccacatcc ctgcgaaagt cagtgctcag ggtcagcgac aacggccaat ccatggccac
    31561 ggaacatctg catgttaagc atatgagatt gagcataccg ggagagagaa tcagattcgt
    31621 gcctgccact acagccatat cgctctcccc gctacgcagc gttccgaccg cctggtgtac
    31681 cgcgacaagt gaggaggaac aggctgtgtc aattgtcata cttggaccat tccaatcgaa
    31741 aacgtatgaa agacgatttg agaagatggc ccggctggtt cctgtcgccg catatgtagg
    31801 tgtcagttcc cagtcgcgtc ctgtcagttg agaccaatca tcacacatga gcccaacgta
    31861 gacagccgtg ttggagcctc gcatatcctc aatccgctgg ccagaattac acctaaggac
    31921 aaggtcagcc aatcctgagc agaagtggtt cacacacttt gcctgtcgta cagtgactcg
    31981 taaacaacct ccatgagtag acgctgctgc ggatccatgg catctgcctc agacgcctgc
    32041 acgttgaaaa acgccgggtc aaattgctgc agatcctctt caagaaagta ggctttattc
    32101 gcgttggttg tgccatggtg cgcgttttcc gcgtgaaaga agctcgttgt gtcaaaccga
    32161 ttcgcgggga ccgtcttgga caggtcgtaa ggtgcacgta ttagatcctt gagcttagac
    32221 ggcgtgtttg cgttcccagg gaaacgacat gcaataccga tgacggcaat gggctcgtct
    32281 tgctgcgttg gttctcctgt gctgttgata tgggacatgt tggatcacga tattagaagc
    32341 tgatgttaga ggtttttaga aagatcattc gatactatat tgatttgaag atcctatgaa
    32401 atacctgttt ttgttcaaaa gggaatggtc gggaccgagt acacgagcac ggtagttgtt
    32461 gggcaactga tctcactgta catctctaca ttttaggaag cgagcgcata ccgaagattg
    32521 ccgggagttt gcgagaggac tagatgttgg tggtgatacc tccctaacag atactcgatt
    32581 caatgcactg ctttgcccga aggcgcttaa ttgtgaacag gtgattcatt ccgccggctg
    32641 cggcgggaat ttcccttgct ggaaggcgtg agcttaagga tgctgaaatt caatgatcca
    32701 gacgaacaga gacatgcatg ctggcgtcag gatgctagat gatgccgtat tcatagcggt
    32761 gtgagagtga agttaatctc gctaggaagg tcaagctacc aaggatgacg ggccgatacg
    32821 tagggtacat tgtcgcatag gaagcaagac caacgggatg gctgaaacta ctattaccgt
    32881 gggaaccacc tagaagcggg attcgcgtaa caaaactgtt gctgcaggaa gaggatagat
    32941 ttgccgcttg gatcacgatt ttgtgtgtgg agcgaagcgc tctatacgag tcggatacga
    33001 gccgggaacg tacgggcgca cgatcaggta gacaccgcat gtttgcagaa atcggtcatc
    33061 gaaacgtcat tgtctcccca gcacgaggaa ctgttggata tttgtatttg atgattttgg
    33121 aaattacaaa ttttcgcaac ttgactagag tgaagaacaa tgggagaggc aagaagaatt
    33181 gagcgatgct acgagaagtt ttgacgcaac attaccaatg gaattgttcg ttgtaccacc
    33241 ccgatacgcg accgcctcca taatgcgtga aattctctca tccaccctag gagagctgga
    33301 atcacaacgt gaatacaagt ttttgacccg aaacttgttt cgcacgaatc tcgtccaatc
    33361 cccccaatgc accttgtagt ccagtgtccc tcaccatctg aggatgagtc ctgatgcatc
    33421 catcccatag caatttctga agtgttttat tccatgctac acaaaacctt ttggcaaatt
    33481 ggttcgcctt ccttccatgt ggcgccggcc aaccaatttc ctcgcctacg agctcaggac
    33541 ctagcaccca gcctgcagcc acgcgattcc tggtggaggc aacagcctcg ctgaatggat
    33601 cgagcgaaac ataccggcct ccagttcgcc cgagcgattc ataacatagc cttgtggtct
    33661 caggcgtagt gatacagtcg acggaaaaac gaagggcgtt cttcgtgagg gtgcggatgg
    33721 cgttggcgca gtcagggtct gcataatcga atactgcatc tgcaccgaaa gactgaacca
    33781 gtgtcttatt acgttctgag gctgtggtaa tcacatgaaa tcctgcgagc ttgagtagtt
    33841 ggatggtggc agttcccgtt gagctcgaac ctccgctgac caagacgctc tgcggtttgc
    33901 tggcgttgca ttccactctg ggtcctagaa tcggtccaac ccccgatgat attgtccatt
    33961 cgtctattgg ttggagtctg ggtcctggag ccaatccaag gaagtggaaa agcgcccatg
    34021 gggccgtata ccatgcgttt ccgatccccg agccatctgc gaaagaccat gcgtctggaa
    34081 gcttgagaga gcaatgtgct ggagagacag aatactgggc aaacgccccg atactgggtc
    34141 ggaccgggtt catccccata atggctgcgc tcactcgatc gccaacttca atgttccaga
    34201 cttccgtcac gcccgcaccg acgccagtca caatcccagc atattcacat cctgcaacag
    34261 ctccaacagt atgatatcct ccgaacatct tagtgtccac ggggtttagc gcaacagctt
    34321 gcaccgctac cgataaattg ccaggttcta gcttgtccaa gggtattggt gccgagtgtg
    34381 aaagcacgat ggtttcgttc ggaccaccga ccagcgccgt ctgtaacatt tcgatagatc
    34441 ccattgtgca agtgcggtat agtttgtgcg aatgttgcag acgaaatcaa gtggtcatcc
    34501 tcgctttatg aacagcacca tagcccctgg gcggctttag ccgaacaact ccgttagtta
    34561 cgtcgtcatt ctgcagattc cgatctgttt cggtgaaggt tgcacccaag cacaacagac
    34621 gtatatatta aatagatgta cccgccgaaa ccttagtgtt acttgaatct agccaaccct
    34681 ttttgtcctt ttctgtacga acaatctgct tttctcgtat tacactgccc aaaacccact
    34741 tgaacagttg ctctccgttt actcaaaatt catccgccat ggtatctccc aagcagacat
    34801 cgttcttcca agtccacact tcgatagtcg actcccctgc cccatccgca aaattttatc
    34861 ccgacagcgg caatctcttc ccgaagtacc ctgaagaatt ccccaaaagt gccgtagaag
    34921 tctggctctt tgacgcattg agtcaaaccg gcggcgatgc cttcactgtc tccttcctca
    34981 gagataccat ggcagcccct tccggattcc gcgtcgcgct caacgcaagc tgggccgacg
    35041 gggaaaattg gactcaaaac ctggtacttc ccatctcaag cgtcactaac gagggtgcag
    35101 acgcagccaa ggggctggtg aaaggcgagt ggcgatcaga ggaagatagc ggtccgtccg
    35161 caacctttga ggtggatgcg gatctgagca ccgcagtcgt gacgttcaat gttcctgggt
    35221 ttataacagg cacattggag ctaaagtcta gagggtacca atgtcttcct acgacagcgg
    35281 atgaagccag tgtaggcact aacgcagata tattttggat gaggccaatt gccatggctg
    35341 acgcgcacct cgatgcatgc atcacgacag gcccagggac atcgaagtat attcttattt
    35401 caaatgacca aggtggatat ggtggtttgg agcgatcgtg ggaaagcatg ccatggatga
    35461 aggcggtcac agactcacta tttgttcgcg cccaagccgg accatacgtc ctgagtgtca
    35521 tgcgtctggt cggtcgacca gaagataact atccaaactc gacctcggcg cgtctttatc
    35581 atcacggaag attagtatgt gcaccgcaga ggatggtgga gacaatgcac gggttcagcg
    35641 cttgccagct ggagaatgag aatgcgctgg tgtttgataa attcttcgat ggggagggga
    35701 ttccagcatc gttccgagac aaaaacacgg ggtacaaaat cgattttctt tctgggtcga
    35761 agtggtcgtt tgaactgcgg catcagaggg agtggtggcg ctttccgacg agtaaacctg
    35821 gaccgggggg taccgggagt tcggcctttg ttgttacagt gaaagggggc ttggccaatt
    35881 caggggatgt atatgagggg ttcgggatgg caggtcaggt ggagatgccg gagtaggttt
    35941 ctgactgtca gaaccagcat gtctttcctc gtctctgtaa tctactcaat ctcttgatta
    36001 acgtcataag gacctataca ggtcatgtcg accccagccc aaggcaaacc agacgcaacg
    36061 tattcaacaa taacgagcac tagaacaata caccatctct gcaatgtagt ttgtatgccc
    36121 tcattccttt tctgtggagt gaaacaacgc tcccgctcgc gcttaagaaa tttgaaattt
    36181 tgacatcatc gtttccttca tacccaccat agattctcta tattctcttg aggacccctt
    36241 gagtgagccc agaattgtgt gttttatgta ttacactgtt tcaagcactg atgtaataca
    36301 gaaatcattc acttatcacg catgaatatt atggcccttt gatactgatg cgaaaaagat
    36361 acacatattt cttcatcttc tcttagatca cgaatcacgg cgttcaattc tccctcccct
    36421 cgcgcatcat ccgactctcc ggtgccctgc gtcacgtcac acatagttcg atatagcata
    36481 tcaacgacat ggctttattt cgtgactctg tgctccaggt gctatctcac ggcaagaatt
    36541 ccgtgctcgg tcgagagctt ggttttgaga catacatatg tgcatgcgat gcgggtgaga
    36601 aacagagctg gagggaacac cgctatggtg tgacgagcta ggtaacctct gggcgataga
    36661 actgtaacta tatagatatt tatacacaaa caggcaggcg gtgatgagca tgataataac
    36721 ttcctattgc tctttacttt acagaattag aagttgtgat atctttgttc ttcggactcg
    36781 aaagaatcta gcaataaggc aaaagaaaac atggccgcgt ctcagaacga gcatcaaaat
    36841 aaaatggcaa gtggcaatga aagtgagaat gggaatgata aagcagccca acacttccag
    36901 ctcaaaaagg cactgggtcc aaatttagcc taccttacta catctatgga aatcggcatc
    36961 gtaaaagcct tcatcgattt ccacatcttt gacaatatcc cccctcaatc ccgatttcac
    37021 acgctgccct cgcagccgct attcagggcg aaaaggagct cctagaccgc acggtgcctc
    37081 tcctcgttgc aacgggaatt ctgtcagcac cagagaaaga gcacgtcgca catacggagc
    37141 gaagcctcac gtatctcact ggacaactcg gcgcaggtat ggtggtacac atgcacaatc
    37201 tctttctccg gagcatggct gtacttcccg agtttcttgc tcagcacggc tttcgcagcc
    37261 cagcagatgc acaagtcacg ccatttggac tcgccacagg caagccgaag gaaaatgttt
    37321 acgagatcat cgcaggcgat acgaagctta gtaaagagtt cgactcattt atcagccggg
    37381 tctcaaaggt tttccccatg acgggggtac acgatttctc gtggatgaag gagattggca
    37441 gcaatggaaa acgcatgcta tttgtcgata tcggcggctc gaatggccac gctgtgcgcg
    37501 atgtcctggt ggaccatccg tggatgcagc cggagcgcac agcggtgttt gatcgcccgg
    37561 ctaccattga gacgacacga gcagcgggtg acatggatat ccgcggcgtc cagcttctca
    37621 gtggaaacgc tatgcagggg cttccgaagc agattgcgca tgccgtagcg taccaattgc
    37681 gccgcattct caacgacttt gccgatgaca atgtcaggct gatgtggaaa gtcctagaga
    37741 aagcagcact gcctgatacg cgcgtctacg tggtggaaga gctgctacag gataatagga
    37801 atgcatatgg catcgcgcag gatctctcgc tgttgctggt gggtggaaag cgcaggagtg
    37861 cagagatgca tgctgagctg gcggacgagg caggcttcag attggcgaga acgtacgcgg
    37921 acacacacaa tgactgcgag gtgctcgagt ttgtggtcag cggctgaagt acaatatgcg
    37981 gactgaataa ggtttggata gcgccaccga tcgactgcag atagatgggc cagcgcatca
    38041 ctgtgcgtta tcgggtcctc ccgtcgttgg cgccacgagt gggtctacga agaagaccga
    38101 agagttacac cacaagtagt ccaatgagca tcccgaacct ggcccttgaa accatgcaaa
    38161 catccacctc ggtgctgtct ggcacagtag ctctccacat gatgactctg agatcatggt
    38221 attgtcatgc gaatccttca cttcctccac ttactttgtc ccttcgaatg taaaacctac
    38281 ccatgacaat ggacccgata aactgcggcc agggtgtgac ttgctccttc aagtttaacc
    38341 ccactgcgta ttgacctcat caaagatgca ataacttctc tggtggtccc atgctaagct
    38401 accacgaaat cttgtccaca gcgacttagt aaccaccagg ctagcccccg ccgcccccat
    38461 ttcatctgtt catagaacat gcacccttcc actcgcatct gttggtttct ttcccaaccg
    38521 tgcgaggtcg gtgacgtagt acctttaagg gagagtatta ctgatatatg gcgccagaca
    38581 tatccattca ctgttgggtg ttcaacgcct gcattcggga ctgatgtaca tatccaatct
    38641 agcgtgaaag ctcgagaaga aaattgggaa aactatacct gattccaata tcaaatttag
    38701 aagagcatgg ctttcgcatt catcttttct agacatccgg gatggacgcg ttcattaata
    38761 aagttgatcg catttttgtt aagaaaagcc tatctgctga cgcaatgtac ctcccgcgac
    38821 agtagtagtc ttatgaagct gggacttccg ttccacgata tcgttcaaaa ctgatacggc
    38881 atcttttcgt gcgctctcgg gaagtgcaca tgcaacacac gtatctgtag atgcaggtct
    38941 ctctacttca acttcgaaat ctttgcgagt ggtcacatat tctcaattca gctcggccgt
    39001 agctaaatga tttagcaaac tgctagccgc atctgggaaa taaatctaaa acaacatggt
    39061 cattctctaa agagaggtat ttgcatgctg atcttagctt gatacgagtt gttgactcag
    39121 tgacgtatat gatatagatc ggctaagatt ctttatcatg cttgaaaatt gccttgaaaa
    39181 gtatcccgtg atgattggtc gggagctaac attgtcggta ttttaaaccc cccgttgaag
    39241 gggtccctcc gctcatgtct aattggtgac aacaccggcc tttcattgca acccccgagc
    39301 acggaagaag cttaaaaagc atcaaggatg tttaggatag ctgttgaggt tactgtccat
    39361 caaggaactg caagcgctga acgttcgagt cgagccgtga tggcacctgt acataccttg
    39421 attacagccg tcaaaacagg tacatgcgag atttcatgat agtttaggcg cattaggttt
    39481 tataataacg tgggtttggg aattctggaa gcactttgga taagtcgcga aacagacaac
    39541 aacatcttcg tctgactaat tcgataaaac aaacagcaac catctgttaa aagctaaaac
    39601 ctttctctgt taaagaaaaa tatatcgcta cttaatttta aattcagcta gatgatttct
    39661 actcgatagg ctatcagctt accggctctt gttatgaatt ggttacaggt actacgtggg
    39721 gtgcatccac ccccgccact ggtgtgacgc tcataaaacc aattgacaac ctccaagaca
    39781 tttccaggaa actttcggcg aaagaatgcg tttccgtacc ggtgtttgct ccggatctcg
    39841 ttcccgatac atccaacggc gggtgtagca gagatggcga tcgactatca cgcagccggg
    39901 ggcggttgtt aaccagtgtt tcgcaacaat taagccacct tggagagatc atttcggctc
    39961 atcatgatcg aagatagcat cagtgtgcat gaccatgccg gtgttcgcaa ctaagcagac
    40021 cgtggccagt gatgagttaa atcgctgagg atctagacag atggtgccga cttagctaaa
    40081 ggcaaaccag ccaaaggcaa gccagatgca acgtatctat tcaacacatg aagaaacttc
    40141 gaaaggtaac attaattatg aaacaatgaa ttcagtccag gagtattctg ggatgatagc
    40201 agattgtcgg ctagcagtgt attcctatca atggcattga taagccaatt tcttgagatg
    40261 ttcgcgaaaa gtggtattga agctagtgag aaacgccagt gttgcatgaa gggccatcgg
    40321 atacgcttga aggtgtaggg tcgggttaca gcatatacta tgtattatgt gcgcatatct
    40381 gggcacaaaa agacgtcagg tactggtgca ttgctcccaa ggggatgcga cgatatccat
    40441 tctcaataag ctatgtgaaa ggtcctagct gttatgaagt tttattatct ctctttctgc
    40501 ggagaaattc tattaggatg gaaccttgat aacgaatgac tttcaagctt tctcctacag
    40561 agttattgtt tttgcatgaa tcgccagctc ttgatactct atattcaatg gcatgactaa
    40621 atggaatgtt ttcacgctta tcctcaaaat atgctcccta aaatttgtac agttattttt
    40681 gagtacaatc aatagtattc gttatctata tgtttctcta tttgattatc gttcttaatg
    40741 tttctcttgc agtgagaagt acaattcttc aatgacctgg ttagctagcc ttaaaatctc
    40801 ggaattgcta gaaaactcct aatatatgag taatcagtga aacctacaaa ctccctatca
    40861 ccgtgaccaa gagattgctc tcttttccag aataaacata tatttccgct gattctcctt
    40921 gtcaggtaac cctctccacg tgctgtcttg gccacgaagc acctagtttc ttttccgcgc
    40981 tctttttttc cttttgggtc aaatcaaatt tgttaccggc aaccgatatt gcaacttccg
    41041 actttaggag tgcaatggaa cctaccatca ctagttcttg tctagacatt gccactggac
    41101 gtacgggcgt catgaacgac agtcgggctt ctgaaatcgc cgcagagtac aagggaggct
    41161 catctagacc gcctaagcat gtatcgctcg acgagctggt tgtacctacg tcgaatactg
    41221 tactgccgcg gactccatca actcctggct ttgacctagt cattaccgat ggactggtta
    41281 ccccaccaaa ttcgcccact ataggtacat ttgacattga tgaacccggt ttgtaccatt
    41341 cacactaatg atggggtcgg tacagcgtac cacgcggctc agcagacaca tcggaagcta
    41401 gctgcgatcc tgttgaacca gaaaaacatc gattgcaaga actgatcgtt ggacaatcca
    41461 tcgctaagaa ttctactagg taaggaatca tgcgatagaa agaagctttg gagatgttgg
    41521 aacgatacat acagataaaa aaggttaaat tggattagca agtttcccaa acaatgccgc
    41581 gccgacagcc ccagcagata tcgtacgggt gcacgattgt accataccct cgcatgtata
    41641 tgggagttct agatagatga gatttgcttg gttgggatct gcatggcaaa ctcaggattg
    41701 ttaaggtttc cgggtgttga cggactatcc tgtcggtgtt tcaataaaat taatcatctc
    41761 ccatctttga gcattggtga cggtcttcaa tactcgtgaa atgctccgaa ataatgattc
    41821 tgaatgaaaa aaagactcgc ttcccacctc aagatcgaag atttcgatat ttctcgttct
    41881 catgctcact catacagccc cgtgagcttc atgtcacctc actacagtaa aagttagacc
    41941 gcgaacattc tttgatgcct caaccagacg gcagaaagat ttttcttgta gccatttcgt
    42001 tgtcatgtat ctttttcttt atttctgcgg ccttcgccct tatctcctca agcgcctctt
    42061 gaaatgcctc ccatgtcttt acccttcgca ttttctcatc atcgtcccac ccttgaactt
    42121 taggcttcga agatggcccc caaaaacctc cacgcacgat cgtggttctg tggacttgtg
    42181 gatcaggagg ctcgtactgg aacggtggct gggatgttcg tgaaagactg gtggatgtcg
    42241 gatcggcatg ctcagtgctc ggaaacatct gcaagtttgg tgtcttaggt agaactgttg
    42301 ttggtctagt ttcacaagta gaatatcgag tatcgttttt ctaggtttgc ggttgcaatt
    42361 gaggtggcac tcgatcgggt gcaggaaaac ttgttgaagc attcagtaca tgaggaatgc
    42421 tgttcgactg aagacccagc ctgaagcggg ttatgagtcg caattcctgt ctccttatct
    42481 tcggactggg acgtactgct gggcccgtgt tcgaactcct acaaatacaa cccaccgaaa
    42541 aggactcctg tatatgtcct tttaccgttt ttagcagatc cccgtcttat agttgtctgt
    42601 tcgcatacca atttgatgtc acttgggtga agccacatgt gttttgatat tcttctctct
    42661 tagaataacc agatatctca acggtaagga gataccgatc acgattctcg atagcagtca
    42721 ctcattctta gaaaagacaa aactagagta tttgagtcat acgatcgctt tatacttcta
    42781 cgaattattg ataatctgga acacaccgta gattaatttt ccaagatcca gcagggagag
    42841 agacggcgca tatcattctt tcacctcctc aataataatt gtaattcaac tggtgtcggc
    42901 acatgctata aacattttac tgccctcacg tgcctattac taaagagatt gagtctttaa
    42961 cactattact tccgcattga aaaaactgtt gtttacttca cgtatccttg attactgaat
    43021 atcattttta gcacattttt cttacttcaa gatagatgac ggtttctttc gtatgggcga
    43081 ggaatctgag ccaaaacatt aaggcagttg ttctacacct ggaacaagac aacccattat
    43141 tcttatcgtt aatcaccgcg ccatgctaca aagactttgg accaatgttg atgcctgtgc
    43201 ccttctcgat cttctgacgt ctgcatcatc gaggttgttg aacaaaagca ggcttatctt
    43261 caaccacaaa aaggcacaat aacgtaagag aaagagacaa tccacagttc ttaatgtcat
    43321 ggacacacga aatatgacca gccgtgtgta ttcaaacgtt tttttactaa gaacagcagc
    43381 ctagagggtc ctggaaacgt gcatggaacg atatattcaa catttgagaa ccgccagtgg
    43441 tccagttacg cttgccttta ctagaaactc acacttggta tttattttgc attgcacaaa
    43501 tattctcaaa ataaaactga gattagcttc gggatagtgg gtattccgcc aggaagcagc
    43561 actgtgctac tatagccatt atagcaacaa tgagagtgat tcattctagg ataaaaaccc
    43621 gtccatagga tcggacgagc ctcacttggc ccatatactg acatatacaa cttctttgtg
    43681 tctccatcag tcctgatggc ttcactctac tgcgtccggt gaacttctga gaaatttccc
    43741 ggttcagaat aaagaatgta atttaaaggt ctctaaccat acgtgcaggc tgctgcagaa
    43801 attcaatagt ggtattatcg gagctgaatg ctctatgttc caggagtact atcacataat
    43861 atttttcaag taggtccaaa tcaagaaggg tgggctgaag accatgctac atgccaagcc
    43921 ggacccgagt tcggagaccg atgcagcaca cccgacccag caggtacctc gaatagtgta
    43981 gcctgacttg aaccattcag agtcatgaga ctcagctaga ttcttgtttg gttacattgt
    44041 cgtctgaatg ttttctcttt tgattcctct cagctacagc acatgggcat atacctaggt
    44101 agttatcaaa tgctaaggcc attactcggt atcgagcctg gaacaacccc gatgtgttcc
    44161 cgtaacgtat gtcgttctca ttcgctgtta agagtgtgat cctcggtctc attgcgcaga
    44221 ctgaggtcat tgccccatgt ggtaagtgac tacgacatca atgtagggga aagccaacgg
    44281 agcgggtgaa agtcttgtcg taaaggagct caccgctgat cgaggaggat tttttgccaa
    44341 gtggatttcc aatatctcgt acaatgtaat gtacgtagtc agatcggagt acggtcaatc
    44401 ctggagctga acaaagggcg ggtgaggtat tgaagctacg aggtagttat aagaagtatt
    44461 cgcacccatc tgtacaattc atcaccaccg caaagtccct acaatctaac agtgcgtaaa
    44521 agccctacac tcatcatgtt caacaacgct ctactagcct ccctggctgc gtcgcttttc
    44581 ttgtctactg gctacggcag tcccctcatc acggaaaagg tcggcaccga cgtaatttct
    44641 gtcactacca cggaaaaccc tgctgttagc tttggaacgt tcactgatag aggatgtact
    44701 ggtggccagc aagtctggtc gaacccggat gatggctgcc atgggcttcc cggacaaggc
    44761 atgcaggtct ggtggatcgc gaatacgtgc cgcagtaagt tattttcctt gtagattgtc
    44821 catgctctac ggttttcttc acatcaaaac ggccctgagc tgactggtgt attgcagtct
    44881 tcatctacaa gggcggagat tgctcagctt catccggaga gatccaggta ttcccagggc
    44941 aatgccatga tatcgctcaa tatcactcca tcaaagcgtt ttgccactag aataagaaac
    45001 tatgccctcc ttttcttcgc cgggtagaat cgtaagatga gatctgattg actagaacaa
    45061 gagtttgggt atacagatgc ttcgctaaga gtaaaaatcg aagagaattg gtggagggaa
    45121 cactgtcttt attcggagaa taatttttcg tttgtttatc gcttgtttag gtcaatatac
    45181 atgctgttcc ggtattgatt gttttactac gcgtgaaaat gcttctatta gccttgatag
    45241 gcgattacta gtggggcttt caagtgatgg tagtaccagc agcgatttaa agcttttttc
    45301 catcatgatt gatggacaag acaagactcg taacccctag tgtgctgctc aatcttttcg
    45361 cttacgtaca caagatccgt tcggatcaaa tctacagcgg ccatacggca attcgattac
    45421 aacaaattca tcatagagct ttagggttat gtttctgttg atttcaatac aggttcatta
    45481 tagcactaga tctttagttt aatttgaaat ccggatctgc aatttcgtgg tactgttgcg
    45541 tctgctgtac ccaatcatgg tggtgaaatc tatactacca gtggctgtat ttctagctcg
    45601 ctgagtactt gccctagctt tactggaaac gaaaaatccg gtactgttat aatgttcacc
    45661 ttatagatca tgcgaggctg tattaaatga tcccgccggt gccgcagccc tgttacgcgc
    45721 ggtcggtggc aaatttgggc ttgtgtaaca atacacagcc acgctatgtc cacatggcag
    45781 ccttctcgac acttcgtaga acctccacaa ccccactttg gccgcttcaa acggttttcg
    45841 gttcgcagga tgcctatcac ttttggctcc gtcggtgatc tcattgccgc tgtgcaggtt
    45901 gcctataagc tcatcgaagt tcttagcgct caaaagggcg caccacgcga gtatcgagat
    45961 ctggtaactt atctacagca atatcgcaga ttgttgaacg gcgtacgatt atgaaacacc
    46021 aatctcccac tgagaaatct catactaata attttgcagc ttctcgcgta ttggcagacg
    46081 cgcaggtcta gcgtggaatt ggatgcgctc tgtgcgattc ttctcccagt catccgggag
    46141 tcacatggag agattgagtc tttgctagag agaatttcga ccaaatatgg agatgctctt
    46201 acctctccct cgaagcgcaa tccaaactgt gtggtcaaga tgctacaatg gcacttgtta
    46261 gaacgagaca ggatagctag attgcaggaa attcttccaa gaaatataga cttgatcttg
    46321 cttgttcaaa gccaagcttc cctgtaggtg tgcgaacatt ttctttttct ggaatatcat
    46381 caggctaatc cgcttgaatt aggatcacgc aagagcacga ccagatcttg atcaacgaga
    46441 agtttagcgc gttagaagtc gctgaaaagc aagctgcggc cgccctcaat gaaactttgg
    46501 agcgattgga atcaaaggcg gatagccaaa tagaggcatc tcgttccatc tcaaagagta
    46561 ttgagaatgt aactgcagcc atgtgagtcg ttacaattcc gataaatcaa cagacactaa
    46621 tgacaatcga aaagtcagcc agttcctagt ttaatgtctg gtttaactac ccagctagca
    46681 gatgtctatg gagagctgat gattcagcgt actctctact ccactctcaa tccatatagc
    46741 cacaactcgg ctataattga ggatgctcta ggctatgcca tccagatacc tctggacatt
    46801 ctcggatcat ggaatgtggg tgaaatccgt gatctaaaag cttcctcaat gacctaagac
    46861 tatagaccct ccattcgatt ctgctagata aatttgaaaa caggccaggt cgtagtctgg
    46921 tgttgcaacg tcggtacgtc ttacgggacg acttaaatgg cacagaactg tgccagaaga
    46981 agcccctcag tctgtttact agaccgggtc aaaagatcaa catgttcatt acttgcctcg
    47041 gatacttctc cgagaagcag catctgatgg cttgtccgcg gtgcactcaa tccacgctgc
    47101 ttgcaaaagg aaccagcttt tcatggtaag cgataccaaa tgctcggatg cagtggtgga
    47161 atttgacacc cttcgcagtc tcaatacgaa atgtggaatg gagattgagc gtgttgcaga
    47221 cgccgaggcg gacgtcgcgc tgatcaagga caagcacaac gaccgagatg acctcgctca
    47281 ttcggaagag aagtacgctg agatgctcga tggcgaagat gtccttctgg aattcaacca
    47341 gtcaaaatcg tcggaaccgt tctgtccgcg tgagatggag gatggccccg agctcttcaa
    47401 gcgagtgcgc ttccttactc gctgggagtt tcgtgctgaa tctcgaggtg tgaaagtgta
    47461 tcggactcgt cagtacttct ggtggacatg caaatgtcct gaagcagatg ccatgataca
    47521 tgctatcgct accgcggttt cgcgcacgct gttatccccg gacatgtcgt atgagaacta
    47581 cgatgattac acatggaaag agtttatctg tgggagtctg ttctttgttg gcccgtcgtt
    47641 gcagcaaaca aggccggttt tctggatatt ctcgatgaac aaaactgtgc gagataggtg
    47701 gcgtaagata tgcgaaggaa tcccatggat tagaaataat cctctcctgt tcgtggtcac
    47761 gacctgtcac gaagtcttcc atgagtctgt gaagacaata tggaaatacg atcacgataa
    47821 tcgctatacg gcgaagcagc tggtggagat gggcggagag attccagtgc gggcatacaa
    47881 ggacgcaccc ctgttctaat tctgatattt cggtagatta tatgcaagct cagccacgta
    47941 gaacaacaca cgctatagca gccctacgac cgattcaaga aggctgtgga gcctaataat
    48001 atccccgtgc tgcatttaaa aatttgcaga taaagaatct cctaacttca gacatcactt
    48061 agccggcact gacagcttac gtgcgtgaca gcttacgtac gtacgtagcc agagatttat
    48121 acgctttgat cttaatgatt cgctaggaca taccaaatat tacggtcggg cgataaccga
    48181 tgaaccagcg gctgtacata cccgtctaaa cgtggtttca tgcgcgcgca tatgggcgca
    48241 tgaaagcaag cgcgactaga tacatgttgg ttaggttttt ttcgcaggct aaatatgtga
    48301 aaagcaagac ctcctttttg tagcggcttg ggctttgaat cctcaatctc tatgccacat
    48361 cagcgttacg aacagctatc cattcagagc gtagtgcagg aaagaaactc gaatggtggc
    48421 gtgtcagcaa ttttacataa gcgacgtcta ttcctttttt cgtatgttat gttgaacttt
    48481 ccgcaaatgg aaacgaggct gaaggttgtc gtgcgtggac aacagtgccg tcgcagtaag
    48541 atattttagg cccgtttaaa gcatcgtcat agtgaggaca tgaatggtcc ctggctgctc
    48601 cagggctcca gcttagaaaa tagcacgtgt tgagggaccc atctagcaga aagggtttag
    48661 tgaggggaga tcgtttcagg aggctagcag cactaagtcg gagggggagg aggctatacg
    48721 agggcaaacg gatgatcttc aggcaaccga agtctctcaa aggcctttct agacaccccg
    48781 ttgaagctca tgttgaccta tgtaacgttc gcaccgtgag cgaacggctg gagttaaccg
    48841 cgccctccag tgcaacatta gtgatgtccg cagctgacga cgcagagact ccgaaagtag
    48901 ctgaaaatga aggatcgagg tggcacgttc acaagggaaa tgctgtagta gtccagtaag
    48961 atgacgaact ggacctgact acctcgctta ggcattgcac aacgcgccac cccaactctg
    49021 gaccctactg tgtgctaccc ggcgtcatcc taaaatatca catgcagtat gccgtgcgaa
    49081 gcctttaata caaacgtggg gtctcccatc tgttcccaac ctgagcgttt ggccccgtca
    49141 acggaatgtc ctgtcatgct taacattgaa tatcttatct ctgattgcta agagcaatca
    49201 gttccttctt ttacacttcg cttattatcc ttcttgcgtc ttgcatcttc cgatactcat
    49261 ttactaattc ttatgcttcc gggacgccca cgcttgcttg ctccaatgtt gcccacatca
    49321 catctccgcg cacgctccta tcgcatttat tttctggtcg ccctatcctt tggactcaca
    49381 tttctcttgt tatggaaagg ttccgcccat gtagaagttc cagcttggtt cgagaagtct
    49441 tcttctgttc agcctgatgc gcgagatgca cgttgcctca gctttccgga tccgggcacc
    49501 atcgccatcg ccgtgaaaac cggtgccacc gaggctgtag agaagatccc ggtgttgatg
    49561 cgcacttcgt tgcaatgtgc aaagaacgtg aagatcttct cggatctcga gcaggatatc
    49621 gctggatatc acctccatga tgccattgcc aacatctcag agtcggcaat ggaaggcaac
    49681 acagacttcg acttctaccg gaaattgaaa gaagcagaga aatatggcca gatagagaag
    49741 atgctgacag ggtcggatga tccaacaaag ccgtctaata tggatgcatg gactttggac
    49801 aaatacaaac aacttcatgc tctcgaaagc ctgtacgcgg aatttccaaa caaggactgg
    49861 tacatgatga ttgatgccga ctcatacatc gtgtggccca accttctgac atggctcaag
    49921 caaatgccaa atccatggag gaagaagctg tacataggct ctcagaccca gatcgatggc
    49981 aaagtgttcg ctcacggcgg aagcggcatg atcatgtcac aggccaccat gcacgaattc
    50041 gcagtcgtca acaaaggcat cgcagaaaaa tgggacaagc ccatgcgcga ccactgctgc
    50101 ggcgactaca tcatcggtgt cgctctcaag gagatgggaa taccgctgaa atacgcctgg
    50161 cccatcatca acggagaaaa gccgctcaca cttccttttg gaccatcgca ctggtgccag
    50221 cctctcgtga cgatgcacca cgttggaccc gaagaaatga acgacatttc gaattttgaa
    50281 ctttcacgga agaagaaaga tgtaagatca gcgctatctc cagctaaatg gtgacgatag
    50341 ctgacaagct acagggaccc ctcatactcg ccgacctcta taacgccttc gtcaaagacg
    50401 tgcttcccga taaacttgac ggatgggaca accaatgcgg ggatgaaaag accgacgtag
    50461 actcctacga gacatgccaa aagaggtgcg agaatgacaa ggaatgcttc caattcaatt
    50521 tcgacggcaa acaatgtgct ctatgccacg gcatacacct tgggtattct aaaccctcgg
    50581 ataaggagcc atccgttcgc agcgggtggt tggtaaacag gatcaacgac tgggtgaata
    50641 agcagccaaa atgcaagcct aagttcccca aaatcgaggc gtaaccaagg ggctagctgg
    50701 cgctcgaggg cgtactaact aacggatcgg tctcgccagt gctgatttgc tatgcgatat
    50761 acgatatgcg atgctctagc aacatttttg ctgagtctgt gtcatgagct cagcatgcta
    50821 gaacggacgg ttggaatgtg ttttttagac tgaatagacc ttgaagccat tttcatggca
    50881 gaattcctca acatggtaca gatttagcga tttagagaca cacggaaaga ttgggaggat
    50941 atctggattc gatgtaaata tatacccttc ctatgatcgt tgcctatccg gctcgtcaac
    51001 gggattttct cgcatgtttt tacccgcgag ataacgaaat gaagtagtaa ttgatgattt
    51061 aacaaataac ctttaggttt ggtcttgcat tatctctcta cacgagacct gctcattatt
    51121 cgcgtgttta gattttctga tttgcctttt tttcttttcc tccaccaatt gactttgact
    51181 tcccaaagtt cctcaaaata tttgtctcaa agcataacgt ttccgacgcc ctacattatc
    51241 cgcggtaggt cttactcaac agtacatact gtaaatacac ctcccgggtc gccaaaccca
    51301 atcttcgtag tcaaacgaac tattcaataa agaagcactg ctccaaaccc attcatacca
    51361 actattctga cctcctccac acactcggca actcggccgg aatctccagc ccaaacagct
    51421 ccatcagact ccgcctagca ttcgcctcga ccacctcatt atgcggaaac tccattacag
    51481 g
//
