# Supplementary material for: A draft genome of the ascomycotal fungal species Pseudopithomyces maydicus (family Didymosphaeriaceae)
Source: bioRxiv preprint, doi:10.1101/2022.11.26.518055, version 1 (2022-11-29)
Supplement: Supplementary Results [file 518055_file09.zip › antiSMASH_download/contig_6.region003.gbk]

LOCUS       contig_6               47085 bp    DNA     linear   UNK 01-JAN-1980
DEFINITION  contig_6.
ACCESSION   contig_6
VERSION     contig_6
KEYWORDS    .
SOURCE      
  ORGANISM  
            .
COMMENT     ##antiSMASH-Data-START##
            Version      :: 6.0.1
            Run date     :: 2022-03-15 04:58:58
            NOTE: This is a single cluster extracted from a larger record!
            Orig. start  :: 1814902
            Orig. end    :: 1861987
            ##antiSMASH-Data-END##
FEATURES             Location/Qualifiers
     protocluster    1..47085
                     /aStool="rule-based-clusters"
                     /contig_edge="False"
                     /core_location="join{[1834902:1835120](+),
                     [1835219:1835989](+), [1836229:1836959](+),
                     [1837286:1838997](+), [1839076:1839102](+),
                     [1839308:1839406](+), [1839472:1839528](+),
                     [1839714:1840347](+), [1841296:1841749](+),
                     [1841930:1841987](+)}"
                     /cutoff="20000"
                     /detection_rule="cds(PKS_AT and (PKS_KS or ene_KS or mod_KS
                     or hyb_KS or itr_KS or tra_KS))"
                     /neighbourhood="20000"
                     /product="T1PKS"
                     /protocluster_number="1"
                     /tool="antismash"
     proto_core      join(20001..20218,20318..21087,21328..22057,22385..24095,
                     24175..24200,24407..24504,24571..24626,24813..25445,
                     26395..26847,27029..27085)
                     /aStool="rule-based-clusters"
                     /tool="antismash"
                     /cutoff="20000"
                     /detection_rule="cds(PKS_AT and (PKS_KS or ene_KS or mod_KS
                     or hyb_KS or itr_KS or tra_KS))"
                     /neighbourhood="20000"
                     /product="T1PKS"
                     /protocluster_number="1"
     cand_cluster    1..47085
                     /SMILES=""
                     /candidate_cluster_number="1"
                     /contig_edge="False"
                     /detection_rules="cds(PKS_AT and (PKS_KS or ene_KS or
                     mod_KS or hyb_KS or itr_KS or tra_KS))"
                     /kind="single"
                     /product="T1PKS"
                     /protoclusters="1"
                     /tool="antismash"
     region          1..47085
                     /candidate_cluster_numbers="1"
                     /contig_edge="False"
                     /product="T1PKS"
                     /region_number="3"
                     /rules="cds(PKS_AT and (PKS_KS or ene_KS or mod_KS or
                     hyb_KS or itr_KS or tra_KS))"
                     /tool="antismash"
     CDS             join(638..671,706..733,862..961)
                     /Name="input.path1.gene476"
                     /gene="input.path1.gene476"
                     /source="GlimmerHMM"
                     /transl_table=1
                     /translation="MSSATIAGVGKCVDVEPQSPKTFARNALSFTRLQLIESLLLLPDL
                     AHQLLENV"
     CDS             join(8031..8156,8252..8831,8891..9387)
                     /Name="input.path1.gene477"
                     /gene="input.path1.gene477"
                     /gene_functions="biosynthetic-additional
                     (rule-based-clusters) Pkinase"
                     /gene_functions="regulatory (smcogs)
                     SMCOG1030:serine/threonine protein kinase (Score: 72.9;
                     E-value: 4.9e-22)"
                     /gene_kind="regulatory"
                     /sec_met_domain="Pkinase (E-value: 2.8e-22, bitscore: 74.5,
                     seeds: 54, tool: rule-based-clusters)"
                     /source="GlimmerHMM"
                     /transl_table=1
                     /translation="MSLGSYFLDVVYSFTNCMVCFPGSPQLKINSRSFKILRLLGEDNS
                     NQQLFALKKIRCPFGQESVSQALKEVEAYSLFSPHPNIIHSIDYSVASDKSDPSAKTVY
                     ILLPYYRRGNLQDMINANLVNHTTFPEKRLMQLFLGVCKALKSMHQYRVREGPGGARGE
                     GKAKKVRKEAARADAEAAEAMEMRASRRNTKNLEDDDEVEAEGLLESGEASLAQEGIAP
                     GGERAYAHRDIKPGNVMMDDDGQTPILMDLGSLAPSPTPITSRSLALQVQDTAAEHSTM
                     PYRAPELFDVKTGSVIDTKVDIWSMGCMLYACLVGKSPFEARSDETGGSLSMCVLGGDW
                     RFPDEGRGAKQPADGEGISDGVKEVVRRCLKVEPGERPDVDELISMVEGVIAQLPEDGS
                     E"
     PFAM_domain     8252..8584
                     /aSDomain="Pkinase"
                     /aSTool="clusterhmmer"
                     /database="32.0"
                     /db_xref="PF00069.25"
                     /db_xref="GO:0004672"
                     /db_xref="GO:0005524"
                     /db_xref="GO:0006468"
                     /description="Protein kinase domain"
                     /detection="hmmscan"
                     /domain_id="clusterhmmer_input.path1.gene477_0028"
                     /evalue="1.80E-09"
                     /gene_ontologies="GO:0004672: protein kinase activity"
                     /gene_ontologies="GO:0005524: ATP binding"
                     /gene_ontologies="GO:0006468: protein phosphorylation"
                     /label="input.path1.gene477"
                     /locus_tag="input.path1.gene477"
                     /protein_end="153"
                     /protein_start="42"
                     /score="37.3"
                     /tool="antismash"
                     /translation="DNSNQQLFALKKIRCPFGQESVSQALKEVEAYSLFSPHPNIIHSI
                     DYSVASDKSDPSAKTVYILLPYYRRGNLQDMINANLVNHTTFPEKRLMQLFLGVCKALK
                     SMHQYRV"
     PFAM_domain     join(8810..8831,8891..9336)
                     /aSDomain="Pkinase"
                     /aSTool="clusterhmmer"
                     /database="32.0"
                     /db_xref="PF00069.25"
                     /db_xref="GO:0004672"
                     /db_xref="GO:0005524"
                     /db_xref="GO:0006468"
                     /description="Protein kinase domain"
                     /detection="hmmscan"
                     /domain_id="clusterhmmer_input.path1.gene477_0029"
                     /evalue="2.90E-19"
                     /gene_ontologies="GO:0004672: protein kinase activity"
                     /gene_ontologies="GO:0005524: ATP binding"
                     /gene_ontologies="GO:0006468: protein phosphorylation"
                     /label="input.path1.gene477"
                     /locus_tag="input.path1.gene477"
                     /protein_end="384"
                     /protein_start="228"
                     /score="69.5"
                     /tool="antismash"
                     /translation="AHRDIKPGNVMMDDDGQTPILMDLGSLAPSPTPITSRSLALQVQD
                     TAAEHSTMPYRAPELFDVKTGSVIDTKVDIWSMGCMLYACLVGKSPFEARSDETGGSLS
                     MCVLGGDWRFPDEGRGAKQPADGEGISDGVKEVVRRCLKVEPGERPDVDELI"
     CDS             complement(join(9600..9656,9962..10624))
                     /Name="input.path1.gene478"
                     /gene="input.path1.gene478"
                     /phase="0"
                     /source="GlimmerHMM"
                     /transl_table=1
                     /translation="MSPWELRKLLELPRIESVYVRELAESTSLNVPESSYKTSTLVELR
                     IGAPDKKASESLGILLKIPAILKRITFESRVRYNPIIEPTGLVQLLDPVRDTLEELRVD
                     IRNNMLGEHPQPADLSGFVSLKKLALPFRFVFGRLEGLLDYTNVHLPHSLNELELAFVA
                     EEALRNAWFPESEVEMPALQEFGRWLMASDGQHNISIRLPLLTWVTFKENNKMSPYSDP
                     SSLTGNFGRMFKALRQF"
     CDS             join(11918..12089,12196..12948,12970..13031)
                     /Name="input.path1.gene479"
                     /gene="input.path1.gene479"
                     /source="GlimmerHMM"
                     /transl_table=1
                     /translation="MKQISIVALTLALLNHAHAVRFLGRVNPATRQLTWPGTGVAFTFT
                     GSSATIGLDSVTVSTVIPNVNGTSIKLPAGLKKGKHTVELRKRSEGFYGSIAVGKVTTD
                     GKIEADKIPNRKIEFIGDSITVGYGMDGVFPCSNTAALEDNPKTYAALAATSLKADYSV
                     IAWSGIGIVRNTAYGSSPGDPTMVNRYTQYGANDPENSYTFPKSDTPNAVVIALGTNDF
                     SVNNNNREPLNGTVFASATVSFISSIQKHYPKAHFFLLQSPMISDNWPVGENQWTSQKN
                     AFESAITQLNSTKIHFIGWEPQGSEVSSTNAAQAPVVASAIAKALGW"
     PFAM_domain     join(11984..12089,12196..12338)
                     /aSDomain="CE2_N"
                     /aSTool="clusterhmmer"
                     /database="32.0"
                     /db_xref="PF17996.1"
                     /description="Carbohydrate esterase 2 N-terminal"
                     /detection="hmmscan"
                     /domain_id="clusterhmmer_input.path1.gene479_0030"
                     /evalue="8.90E-11"
                     /label="input.path1.gene479"
                     /locus_tag="input.path1.gene479"
                     /protein_end="105"
                     /protein_start="22"
                     /score="41.8"
                     /tool="antismash"
                     /translation="LGRVNPATRQLTWPGTGVAFTFTGSSATIGLDSVTVSTVIPNVNG
                     TSIKLPAGLKKGKHTVELRKRSEGFYGSIAVGKVTTDG"
     PFAM_domain     12378..12896
                     /aSDomain="Lipase_GDSL_2"
                     /aSTool="clusterhmmer"
                     /database="32.0"
                     /db_xref="PF13472.6"
                     /description="GDSL-like Lipase/Acylhydrolase family"
                     /detection="hmmscan"
                     /domain_id="clusterhmmer_input.path1.gene479_0031"
                     /evalue="4.40E-11"
                     /label="input.path1.gene479"
                     /locus_tag="input.path1.gene479"
                     /protein_end="291"
                     /protein_start="118"
                     /score="43.5"
                     /tool="antismash"
                     /translation="FIGDSITVGYGMDGVFPCSNTAALEDNPKTYAALAATSLKADYSV
                     IAWSGIGIVRNTAYGSSPGDPTMVNRYTQYGANDPENSYTFPKSDTPNAVVIALGTNDF
                     SVNNNNREPLNGTVFASATVSFISSIQKHYPKAHFFLLQSPMISDNWPVGENQWTSQKN
                     AFESAITQLN"
     CDS             complement(join(13156..15675,15724..15798,16243..16545))
                     /NRPS_PKS="Domain: PP-binding (470-526). E-value: 2.2e-10.
                     Score: 32.7. Matches aSDomain:
                     nrpspksdomains_input.path1.gene480_PP-binding.1"
                     /NRPS_PKS="Domain: NAD_binding_4 (576-820). E-value:
                     6.1e-36. Score: 115.5. Matches aSDomain:
                     nrpspksdomains_input.path1.gene480_NAD_binding_4.1"
                     /NRPS_PKS="type: other"
                     /Name="input.path1.gene480"
                     /gene="input.path1.gene480"
                     /gene_functions="biosynthetic-additional
                     (rule-based-clusters) PP-binding"
                     /gene_functions="biosynthetic-additional
                     (rule-based-clusters) NAD_binding_4"
                     /gene_functions="biosynthetic-additional (smcogs)
                     SMCOG1010:NAD-dependent epimerase/dehydratase (Score: 62.1;
                     E-value: 9.6e-19)"
                     /gene_kind="biosynthetic-additional"
                     /phase="0"
                     /sec_met_domain="PP-binding (E-value: 2.6e-09, bitscore:
                     32.7, seeds: 164, tool: rule-based-clusters)"
                     /sec_met_domain="NAD_binding_4 (E-value: 7.3e-35, bitscore:
                     115.5, seeds: 102, tool: rule-based-clusters)"
                     /source="GlimmerHMM"
                     /transl_table=1
                     /translation="MATEHAQISQWREELLPNVVDHLAKVSPSTPYALYPNSPTTYDDG
                     YRTVTYRDFANAINGFAWWLKESLGTTKNFDLVAYVGPNDVRYTALCLGAVKAGYVPPA
                     GFQGVDKLHQGKRILNTFPPFHAAGLAIHLVHGPPFGTVSIAPLSGALPTAESIVQALK
                     TAPADVAFLVPSIIADLSGKPDLLDYCSKNLDLILYAGGDLPQAIGDKVAAKMPIRNNH
                     GASEFGLIAELLAPEMTNKDWHYVLPHPDLGLVFEEVTPGMFEMIFKKDPRYEKYQMPF
                     TIGPSLRDLDEYRTRDLFVKHPSIPNCWAWKARADDIIVFLNGEKTNPVSMEHHVVAHN
                     ADVTAALVFGMQRFQAGILVETSPKLGKLGEEEAAALIDTIWPVLEEANKVTPAHARVE
                     KSMILLTNPDKPMVRSGKGTIQRPGTVALYAAEIDDIYVKADTAYTGAEKASVDTNNAD
                     AVSAYLKRTISQIEPELLQEGGSDFFTLGMDSLMAVRWLRALRHGFGRPELELSVIYNN
                     PNVELLTKYFVKRATTNGATETFDESSEIGALLKEYEPVIDQIATQSRGHVSQEGEIVV
                     LTGSTGSLGIYLLSALLSNPNVSHIYCLDRRANAEEIHKAKMKSSSSLLSSQKHRVTFL
                     QAALDQNYLGVDQSTYDLLSAKATLIIHNAWTVNFMLPLHSFRSQFDGLINLFRLASSR
                     KNPAKLLYISSISSVAQLPSVSSSLSIPEEVIRDFNAPYEIGYAKSKLVSELLCDAAAR
                     KLNLPVFFARVGQIAGAVEGEPATPWNTAEWLPSLVVTSMSLGLLPDDLGAELNKVDWI
                     PVDMLAQALVELGTNLRSDQVSEGALGARAFNVSNPKQTSWKTLLPSVVSSVKKYSGKE
                     MKIIPATEWLEKLEEAGESFSADDAMDLGRTHPGIKLQEFYEARMGDGQKAIEWEMANA
                     TSKSKRLESMSPVSGDWVDKWVKGWVEELYGDSKK"
     aSDomain        complement(13594..14325)
                     /aSDomain="NAD_binding_4"
                     /aSTool="nrps_pks_domains"
                     /database="nrpspksdomains.hmm"
                     /detection="hmmscan"
                     /domain_id="nrpspksdomains_input.path1.gene480_NAD_binding_
                     4.1"
                     /evalue="6.10E-36"
                     /label="input.path1.gene480_NAD_binding_4.1"
                     /locus_tag="input.path1.gene480"
                     /protein_end="820"
                     /protein_start="576"
                     /score="115.5"
                     /tool="antismash"
                     /translation="LTGSTGSLGIYLLSALLSNPNVSHIYCLDRRANAEEIHKAKMKSS
                     SSLLSSQKHRVTFLQAALDQNYLGVDQSTYDLLSAKATLIIHNAWTVNFMLPLHSFRSQ
                     FDGLINLFRLASSRKNPAKLLYISSISSVAQLPSVSSSLSIPEEVIRDFNAPYEIGYAK
                     SKLVSELLCDAAARKLNLPVFFARVGQIAGAVEGEPATPWNTAEWLPSLVVTSMSLGLL
                     PDDLGAELNKVDWIPVDMLAQA"
     PFAM_domain     complement(13594..14325)
                     /aSDomain="NAD_binding_4"
                     /aSTool="clusterhmmer"
                     /database="32.0"
                     /db_xref="PF07993.12"
                     /description="Male sterility protein"
                     /detection="hmmscan"
                     /domain_id="clusterhmmer_input.path1.gene480_0034"
                     /evalue="8.00E-32"
                     /label="input.path1.gene480"
                     /locus_tag="input.path1.gene480"
                     /protein_end="820"
                     /protein_start="576"
                     /score="110.4"
                     /tool="antismash"
                     /translation="LTGSTGSLGIYLLSALLSNPNVSHIYCLDRRANAEEIHKAKMKSS
                     SSLLSSQKHRVTFLQAALDQNYLGVDQSTYDLLSAKATLIIHNAWTVNFMLPLHSFRSQ
                     FDGLINLFRLASSRKNPAKLLYISSISSVAQLPSVSSSLSIPEEVIRDFNAPYEIGYAK
                     SKLVSELLCDAAARKLNLPVFFARVGQIAGAVEGEPATPWNTAEWLPSLVVTSMSLGLL
                     PDDLGAELNKVDWIPVDMLAQA"
     PFAM_domain     complement(14476..14619)
                     /aSDomain="PP-binding"
                     /aSTool="clusterhmmer"
                     /database="32.0"
                     /db_xref="PF00550.25"
                     /description="Phosphopantetheine attachment site"
                     /detection="hmmscan"
                     /domain_id="clusterhmmer_input.path1.gene480_0033"
                     /evalue="5.50E-07"
                     /label="input.path1.gene480"
                     /locus_tag="input.path1.gene480"
                     /protein_end="526"
                     /protein_start="478"
                     /score="29.8"
                     /tool="antismash"
                     /translation="GGSDFFTLGMDSLMAVRWLRALRHGFGRPELELSVIYNNPNVELL
                     TKY"
     aSDomain        complement(14476..14643)
                     /aSDomain="PP-binding"
                     /aSTool="nrps_pks_domains"
                     /database="nrpspksdomains.hmm"
                     /detection="hmmscan"
                     /domain_id="nrpspksdomains_input.path1.gene480_PP-binding.1
                     "
                     /evalue="2.20E-10"
                     /label="input.path1.gene480_PP-binding.1"
                     /locus_tag="input.path1.gene480"
                     /protein_end="526"
                     /protein_start="470"
                     /score="32.7"
                     /tool="antismash"
                     /translation="IEPELLQEGGSDFFTLGMDSLMAVRWLRALRHGFGRPELELSVIY
                     NNPNVELLTKY"
     aSModule        14476..14643
                     /domains="nrpspksdomains_input.path1.gene480_PP-binding.1"
                     /incomplete
                     /locus_tags="input.path1.gene480"
                     /tool="antismash"
                     /type="unknown"
     PFAM_domain     complement(16243..16443)
                     /aSDomain="AMP-binding"
                     /aSTool="clusterhmmer"
                     /database="32.0"
                     /db_xref="PF00501.28"
                     /db_xref="GO:0003824"
                     /description="AMP-binding enzyme"
                     /detection="hmmscan"
                     /domain_id="clusterhmmer_input.path1.gene480_0032"
                     /evalue="1.30E-07"
                     /gene_ontologies="GO:0003824: catalytic activity"
                     /label="input.path1.gene480"
                     /locus_tag="input.path1.gene480"
                     /protein_end="101"
                     /protein_start="34"
                     /score="30.6"
                     /tool="antismash"
                     /translation="YPNSPTTYDDGYRTVTYRDFANAINGFAWWLKESLGTTKNFDLVA
                     YVGPNDVRYTALCLGAVKAGYV"
     CDS             complement(join(18210..18224,18349..18677,18732..18802,
                     19739..19863))
                     /Name="input.path1.gene481"
                     /gene="input.path1.gene481"
                     /source="GlimmerHMM"
                     /transl_table=1
                     /translation="MVIRPIRIVRMWMKKRLLVESVLWYFGPCVCAIDKQFPKLLGHPL
                     EDALVVVALGSILSLAAVGVASVTYAGVGQHLAYLKENDPQKVANWGKYLLVLATVYFV
                     VVNIPKLAVLALYYRLFPQRIAKITVYLLAGVLVAGTVVNTIVSLAACRPFKANYDPTV
                     PGHKCIDKEAFFAACK"
     PFAM_domain     20001..20216
                     /aSDomain="ketoacyl-synt"
                     /aSTool="clusterhmmer"
                     /database="32.0"
                     /db_xref="PF00109.26"
                     /description="Beta-ketoacyl synthase, N-terminal domain"
                     /detection="hmmscan"
                     /domain_id="clusterhmmer_input.path1.gene482_0035"
                     /evalue="2.10E-07"
                     /label="input.path1.gene482"
                     /locus_tag="input.path1.gene482"
                     /protein_end="72"
                     /protein_start="0"
                     /score="30.8"
                     /tool="antismash"
                     /translation="MDPQQRILLETVYEALESAGQQQHLIRGSATSVHVALFTRDYDRN
                     IFKDTLGVPRYQITGVGDAIAANRISH"
     aSDomain        join(20001..20218,20318..21020)
                     /ASF="found active site cysteine: False, scaffold matched
                     GSSS: False"
                     /ASF="found active site histidines: True"
                     /aSDomain="PKS_KS"
                     /aSTool="nrps_pks_domains"
                     /database="nrpspksdomains.hmm"
                     /detection="hmmscan"
                     /domain_id="nrpspksdomains_input.path1.gene482_PKS_KS.1"
                     /evalue="9.90E-91"
                     /label="input.path1.gene482_PKS_KS.1"
                     /locus_tag="input.path1.gene482"
                     /protein_end="307"
                     /protein_start="0"
                     /score="296.5"
                     /tool="antismash"
                     /translation="MDPQQRILLETVYEALESAGQQQHLIRGSATSVHVALFTRDYDRN
                     IFKDTLGVPRYQITGVGDAIAANRISHADMAIAAAANLILSPDHQIAMSNLHMLNDEGR
                     SYPFDDRGSGYGRGEGVAALILKRMDKAIEDGDPIRGVILGSAINQDGRTIEGITHPSS
                     IAQASLEKQLYKKMNIDPTAISYVEAHGTGTAAGDRVEMDALSEVFCEGKTEPLYVGSI
                     KSNIGHLECASGLAGLIKSLLILEHGCIPPNADFVNPKDGLRLTERNIKIPKAPIQWPE
                     GAPAQVSVNSFGYGGTNAHLLLERAP"
     aSModule        20001..22991
                     /domains="nrpspksdomains_input.path1.gene482_PKS_KS.1"
                     /domains="nrpspksdomains_input.path1.gene482_PKS_AT.1"
                     /domains="nrpspksdomains_input.path1.gene482_PKS_DH.1"
                     /incomplete
                     /iterative
                     /locus_tags="input.path1.gene482"
                     /tool="antismash"
                     /type="pks"
     CDS             join(20001..20218,20318..21087,21328..22057,22385..24095,
                     24175..24200,24407..24504,24571..24626,24813..25445,
                     26395..26847,27029..27085)
                     /NRPS_PKS="Domain: PKS_KS(Iterative-KS) (0-307). E-value:
                     9.9e-91. Score: 296.5. Matches aSDomain:
                     nrpspksdomains_input.path1.gene482_PKS_KS.1"
                     /NRPS_PKS="Domain: PKS_AT (330-576). E-value: 7.8e-69.
                     Score: 224.0. Matches aSDomain:
                     nrpspksdomains_input.path1.gene482_PKS_AT.1"
                     /NRPS_PKS="Domain: PKS_DH (597-775). E-value: 1.2e-30.
                     Score: 98.8. Matches aSDomain:
                     nrpspksdomains_input.path1.gene482_PKS_DH.1"
                     /NRPS_PKS="type: Type I Iterative PKS"
                     /Name="input.path1.gene482"
                     /gene="input.path1.gene482"
                     /gene_functions="biosynthetic (rule-based-clusters) T1PKS:
                     PKS_KS"
                     /gene_functions="biosynthetic (rule-based-clusters) T1PKS:
                     PKS_AT"
                     /gene_functions="biosynthetic (rule-based-clusters) T1PKS:
                     itr_KS"
                     /gene_functions="biosynthetic-additional (smcogs)
                     SMCOG1093:Beta-ketoacyl synthase (Score: 73.2; E-value:
                     2.7e-22)"
                     /gene_kind="biosynthetic"
                     /sec_met_domain="PKS_KS (E-value: 1.2e-89, bitscore: 296.5,
                     seeds: 2284, tool: rule-based-clusters)"
                     /sec_met_domain="PKS_AT (E-value: 9.3e-68, bitscore: 224.0,
                     seeds: 1682, tool: rule-based-clusters)"
                     /sec_met_domain="itr_KS (E-value: 6.1e-19, bitscore: 63.3,
                     seeds: 96, tool: rule-based-clusters)"
                     /source="GlimmerHMM"
                     /transl_table=1
                     /translation="MDPQQRILLETVYEALESAGQQQHLIRGSATSVHVALFTRDYDRN
                     IFKDTLGVPRYQITGVGDAIAANRISHADMAIAAAANLILSPDHQIAMSNLHMLNDEGR
                     SYPFDDRGSGYGRGEGVAALILKRMDKAIEDGDPIRGVILGSAINQDGRTIEGITHPSS
                     IAQASLEKQLYKKMNIDPTAISYVEAHGTGTAAGDRVEMDALSEVFCEGKTEPLYVGSI
                     KSNIGHLECASGLAGLIKSLLILEHGCIPPNADFVNPKDGLRLTERNIKIPKAPIQWPE
                     GAPAQVSVNSFGYGGTNAHLLLERAPQSKEVAASDGDDASHLFTFSAKRQGAQYPKMAH
                     ELLTSGTKTAFKSSIDCSNGILIDLGANWSLIDEILRDPDTSRLHLAELAQPATTAIQI
                     ALIDLLKDMEVYPDNVIGHSSGEIAAAYAAGYISQATAIRISYCRGLATSRRKSEQQKG
                     AMLAVGLGEEEISKHVQGLTKGTVSVACANSPQNTTISGDEEAIDELAVKLSSMDIFNR
                     KLRVDAAYHSHHMRSVSDEYKSLMGLIECRRPEAAPKFFSTVAASEKIGGFDAEYCWNH
                     SKKHWHESRLSRDYRLRTHPYHDLVGLKSIEATSFEPRWRHMVSLDSLPWLADHVVDGV
                     AVFPGSGYLCMAIEAISQLAKDNLAENQGRRVILKNIEFVKALLVPDSPQKTEVQITFS
                     PEQSSSDKIKELAFYFRVSAYTQDQTWDEHCHGYVRIEDLPSDDNSMTNGHHQHKDALS
                     SDQIYQGLRENGNAYGPMFNGIKDMSISDDRGMATIIIPDVASVMPSSCMQPHTIHPTT
                     LDVIMHTSLPLASQKFGPGSIMPIHIDEVVVSTEIDNTPGAALCVYTDLAATHSRNAEL
                     DIEAFNDKNGVSGLSFSGVKLRILPTSTPVKEVQHETKNICWDAEWRPDVDHISAAHFR
                     PAKVDDTQTPSLGYKVQAMNDATARYIQKCIDAVNSNQLTISDEHKLLFDWMQREGLER
                     SSELPNGDSSTDISKFSEMDIVARTGEQLTGIVSGSIDALQLVTEDGLLYGSYQDHSSV
                     LCYDLLRQYVSHMSFKKSKLRILEIGGGTGGATLPFLQTMKAAGFLPEAYHFTDVSTSF
                     FERAGQKFAEYPIDFRRLDIEKDPAQQGFEAGSYDVMAAWFSLRLDTASKSADKIQIIP
                     VAGVSDSLTDGIANVFKEGSYNATVADLNTLAEGDPAAENDGLRLITVDVQQSSDTPKT
                     RSLLLNVLQSSFFRDNTNPERELIIRDDSIVIPRLLPDAKLNKWVSREPQITHIDQLHF
                     RNNPLVLLEDAFVGTSSHIFGVDQTHRAPLSGEDVQVQVHAVRGSVDPSDSIYYEYSGI
                     ITALGSEVTGFQIGDQVMAISTSRLASQLRVSASLTCKIPEGFSLDTAAALPLALMATD
                     RVLLSLMRGFLRDRSLDSMSLDSFNLPLDPKLKGTLNLQKAFDTPSLNFFIMLSSAANI
                     VGTRGQANYNAGNAIQDALAQASKHKQCHYLSISPSMVEGTSAVQNPDIRKALQRSGLA
                     VIQEPDMDALFTYVLSPTARADRIAHIAVGFTSESVSHAETTNGTMQKRWSWTNRLPSL
                     DSTL"
     PFAM_domain     join(20214..20218,20318..20495)
                     /aSDomain="ketoacyl-synt"
                     /aSTool="clusterhmmer"
                     /database="32.0"
                     /db_xref="PF00109.26"
                     /description="Beta-ketoacyl synthase, N-terminal domain"
                     /detection="hmmscan"
                     /domain_id="clusterhmmer_input.path1.gene482_0036"
                     /evalue="3.80E-12"
                     /label="input.path1.gene482"
                     /locus_tag="input.path1.gene482"
                     /protein_end="132"
                     /protein_start="71"
                     /score="46.3"
                     /tool="antismash"
                     /translation="HADMAIAAAANLILSPDHQIAMSNLHMLNDEGRSYPFDDRGSGYG
                     RGEGVAALILKRMDKA"
     CDS_motif       20421..20459
                     /aSTool="nrps_pks_domains"
                     /database="abmotifs"
                     /detection="hmmscan"
                     /domain_id="nrpspksmotif_input.path1.gene482_0001"
                     /evalue="9.90E-03"
                     /label="PKSI-KS_m4"
                     /locus_tag="input.path1.gene482"
                     /protein_end="120"
                     /protein_start="107"
                     /score="9.4"
                     /tool="antismash"
                     /translation="FDDRGSGYGRGEG"
     PFAM_domain     20520..20867
                     /aSDomain="Ketoacyl-synt_C"
                     /aSTool="clusterhmmer"
                     /database="32.0"
                     /db_xref="PF02801.22"
                     /description="Beta-ketoacyl synthase, C-terminal domain"
                     /detection="hmmscan"
                     /domain_id="clusterhmmer_input.path1.gene482_0037"
                     /evalue="2.30E-38"
                     /label="input.path1.gene482"
                     /locus_tag="input.path1.gene482"
                     /protein_end="256"
                     /protein_start="140"
                     /score="130.8"
                     /tool="antismash"
                     /translation="GVILGSAINQDGRTIEGITHPSSIAQASLEKQLYKKMNIDPTAIS
                     YVEAHGTGTAAGDRVEMDALSEVFCEGKTEPLYVGSIKSNIGHLECASGLAGLIKSLLI
                     LEHGCIPPNADF"
     CDS_motif       20655..20702
                     /aSTool="nrps_pks_domains"
                     /database="abmotifs"
                     /detection="hmmscan"
                     /domain_id="nrpspksmotif_input.path1.gene482_0002"
                     /evalue="5.50E-04"
                     /label="PKSI-KS_m5"
                     /locus_tag="input.path1.gene482"
                     /protein_end="201"
                     /protein_start="185"
                     /score="12.2"
                     /tool="antismash"
                     /translation="YVEAHGTGTAAGDRVE"
     CDS_motif       20757..20801
                     /aSTool="nrps_pks_domains"
                     /database="abmotifs"
                     /detection="hmmscan"
                     /domain_id="nrpspksmotif_input.path1.gene482_0003"
                     /evalue="9.00E-04"
                     /label="PKSI-KS_m6"
                     /locus_tag="input.path1.gene482"
                     /protein_end="234"
                     /protein_start="219"
                     /score="11.7"
                     /tool="antismash"
                     /translation="GSIKSNIGHLECASG"
     PFAM_domain     join(20880..21087,21328..21338)
                     /aSDomain="KAsynt_C_assoc"
                     /aSTool="clusterhmmer"
                     /database="32.0"
                     /db_xref="PF16197.5"
                     /description="Ketoacyl-synthetase C-terminal extension"
                     /detection="hmmscan"
                     /domain_id="clusterhmmer_input.path1.gene482_0038"
                     /evalue="2.90E-14"
                     /label="input.path1.gene482"
                     /locus_tag="input.path1.gene482"
                     /protein_end="333"
                     /protein_start="260"
                     /score="53.5"
                     /tool="antismash"
                     /translation="DGLRLTERNIKIPKAPIQWPEGAPAQVSVNSFGYGGTNAHLLLER
                     APQSKEVAASDGDDASHLFTFSAKRQGA"
     aSDomain        join(21330..22057,22385..22394)
                     /ASF="(Methyl)Malonyl-CoA specificity inconclusive"
                     /ASF="found active site serine: True, scaffold matched
                     GHGE: True"
                     /aSDomain="PKS_AT"
                     /aSTool="nrps_pks_domains"
                     /database="nrpspksdomains.hmm"
                     /detection="hmmscan"
                     /domain_id="nrpspksdomains_input.path1.gene482_PKS_AT.1"
                     /evalue="7.80E-69"
                     /label="input.path1.gene482_PKS_AT.1"
                     /locus_tag="input.path1.gene482"
                     /protein_end="576"
                     /protein_start="330"
                     /score="224.0"
                     /specificity="consensus: pk"
                     /specificity="PKS signature: Malonyl-CoA"
                     /specificity="Minowa: mxmal"
                     /tool="antismash"
                     /translation="QGAQYPKMAHELLTSGTKTAFKSSIDCSNGILIDLGANWSLIDEI
                     LRDPDTSRLHLAELAQPATTAIQIALIDLLKDMEVYPDNVIGHSSGEIAAAYAAGYISQ
                     ATAIRISYCRGLATSRRKSEQQKGAMLAVGLGEEEISKHVQGLTKGTVSVACANSPQNT
                     TISGDEEAIDELAVKLSSMDIFNRKLRVDAAYHSHHMRSVSDEYKSLMGLIECRRPEAA
                     PKFFSTVAASEKIGGFDAEYCWNH"
     PFAM_domain     join(21330..22057,22385..22400)
                     /aSDomain="Acyl_transf_1"
                     /aSTool="clusterhmmer"
                     /database="32.0"
                     /db_xref="PF00698.21"
                     /description="Acyl transferase domain"
                     /detection="hmmscan"
                     /domain_id="clusterhmmer_input.path1.gene482_0039"
                     /evalue="1.40E-35"
                     /label="input.path1.gene482"
                     /locus_tag="input.path1.gene482"
                     /protein_end="578"
                     /protein_start="330"
                     /score="123.4"
                     /tool="antismash"
                     /translation="QGAQYPKMAHELLTSGTKTAFKSSIDCSNGILIDLGANWSLIDEI
                     LRDPDTSRLHLAELAQPATTAIQIALIDLLKDMEVYPDNVIGHSSGEIAAAYAAGYISQ
                     ATAIRISYCRGLATSRRKSEQQKGAMLAVGLGEEEISKHVQGLTKGTVSVACANSPQNT
                     TISGDEEAIDELAVKLSSMDIFNRKLRVDAAYHSHHMRSVSDEYKSLMGLIECRRPEAA
                     PKFFSTVAASEKIGGFDAEYCWNHSK"
     CDS_motif       21567..21662
                     /aSTool="nrps_pks_domains"
                     /database="abmotifs"
                     /detection="hmmscan"
                     /domain_id="nrpspksmotif_input.path1.gene482_0004"
                     /evalue="9.70E-10"
                     /label="PKSI-AT-mM_m3"
                     /locus_tag="input.path1.gene482"
                     /protein_end="441"
                     /protein_start="409"
                     /score="30.9"
                     /tool="antismash"
                     /translation="VYPDNVIGHSSGEIAAAYAAGYISQATAIRIS"
     aSDomain        22458..22991
                     /ASF="catalytic triad H,G,P inconclusive"
                     /aSDomain="PKS_DH"
                     /aSTool="nrps_pks_domains"
                     /database="nrpspksdomains.hmm"
                     /detection="hmmscan"
                     /domain_id="nrpspksdomains_input.path1.gene482_PKS_DH.1"
                     /evalue="1.20E-30"
                     /label="input.path1.gene482_PKS_DH.1"
                     /locus_tag="input.path1.gene482"
                     /protein_end="775"
                     /protein_start="597"
                     /score="98.8"
                     /tool="antismash"
                     /translation="HDLVGLKSIEATSFEPRWRHMVSLDSLPWLADHVVDGVAVFPGSG
                     YLCMAIEAISQLAKDNLAENQGRRVILKNIEFVKALLVPDSPQKTEVQITFSPEQSSSD
                     KIKELAFYFRVSAYTQDQTWDEHCHGYVRIEDLPSDDNSMTNGHHQHKDALSSDQIYQG
                     LRENGNAYGPMFNGI"
     PFAM_domain     22458..23354
                     /aSDomain="PS-DH"
                     /aSTool="clusterhmmer"
                     /database="32.0"
                     /db_xref="PF14765.6"
                     /description="Polyketide synthase dehydratase"
                     /detection="hmmscan"
                     /domain_id="clusterhmmer_input.path1.gene482_0040"
                     /evalue="1.20E-53"
                     /label="input.path1.gene482"
                     /locus_tag="input.path1.gene482"
                     /protein_end="896"
                     /protein_start="597"
                     /score="182.3"
                     /tool="antismash"
                     /translation="HDLVGLKSIEATSFEPRWRHMVSLDSLPWLADHVVDGVAVFPGSG
                     YLCMAIEAISQLAKDNLAENQGRRVILKNIEFVKALLVPDSPQKTEVQITFSPEQSSSD
                     KIKELAFYFRVSAYTQDQTWDEHCHGYVRIEDLPSDDNSMTNGHHQHKDALSSDQIYQG
                     LRENGNAYGPMFNGIKDMSISDDRGMATIIIPDVASVMPSSCMQPHTIHPTTLDVIMHT
                     SLPLASQKFGPGSIMPIHIDEVVVSTEIDNTPGAALCVYTDLAATHSRNAELDIEAFND
                     KNGVSGLSFSGVKLRILP"
     CDS_motif       22542..22619
                     /aSTool="nrps_pks_domains"
                     /database="abmotifs"
                     /detection="hmmscan"
                     /domain_id="nrpspksmotif_input.path1.gene482_0005"
                     /evalue="1.50E-14"
                     /label="PKSI-DH_m2"
                     /locus_tag="input.path1.gene482"
                     /protein_end="651"
                     /protein_start="625"
                     /score="46.2"
                     /tool="antismash"
                     /translation="WLADHVVDGVAVFPGSGYLCMAIEAI"
     CDS_motif       22827..22862
                     /aSTool="nrps_pks_domains"
                     /database="abmotifs"
                     /detection="hmmscan"
                     /domain_id="nrpspksmotif_input.path1.gene482_0006"
                     /evalue="2.50E+01"
                     /label="PKSI-KS_m4"
                     /locus_tag="input.path1.gene482"
                     /protein_end="732"
                     /protein_start="720"
                     /score="-0.6"
                     /tool="antismash"
                     /translation="WDEHCHGYVRIE"
     CDS_motif       25254..25280
                     /aSTool="nrps_pks_domains"
                     /database="abmotifs"
                     /detection="hmmscan"
                     /domain_id="nrpspksmotif_input.path1.gene482_0007"
                     /evalue="9.90E+01"
                     /label="PKSI-KS_m5"
                     /locus_tag="input.path1.gene482"
                     /protein_end="1359"
                     /protein_start="1350"
                     /score="-3.6"
                     /tool="antismash"
                     /translation="VTGFQIGDQ"
     PFAM_domain     join(25434..25445,26395..26646)
                     /aSDomain="KR"
                     /aSTool="clusterhmmer"
                     /database="32.0"
                     /db_xref="PF08659.10"
                     /description="KR domain"
                     /detection="hmmscan"
                     /domain_id="clusterhmmer_input.path1.gene482_0041"
                     /evalue="5.60E-21"
                     /label="input.path1.gene482"
                     /locus_tag="input.path1.gene482"
                     /protein_end="1498"
                     /protein_start="1410"
                     /score="75.3"
                     /tool="antismash"
                     /translation="GFLRDRSLDSMSLDSFNLPLDPKLKGTLNLQKAFDTPSLNFFIML
                     SSAANIVGTRGQANYNAGNAIQDALAQASKHKQCHYLSISPSM"
     CDS_motif       26497..26598
                     /aSTool="nrps_pks_domains"
                     /database="abmotifs"
                     /detection="hmmscan"
                     /domain_id="nrpspksmotif_input.path1.gene482_0008"
                     /evalue="4.30E-15"
                     /label="PKSI-KR_m4"
                     /locus_tag="input.path1.gene482"
                     /protein_end="1482"
                     /protein_start="1448"
                     /score="48.2"
                     /tool="antismash"
                     /translation="LNFFIMLSSAANIVGTRGQANYNAGNAIQDALAQ"
     CDS             complement(28451..31402)
                     /ID="input.cds483.1"
                     /Name="input.path1.gene483"
                     /Note="single-exon"
                     /gene="input.path1.gene483"
                     /phase="0"
                     /source="GlimmerHMM"
                     /transl_table=1
                     /translation="MDRGHSPKRRKLDDDEFSVAPRPKFQKRLHKDSPSSSRSNTPRPR
                     ENGSRPHQKSFEGPEEMVEDFDSMALDRDWYGGEENGHTFGDDSHNPFGGAESTWVDAQ
                     REAALTEKKQNSRASARAIQKQKDVDAWETNRMLQSGVAQRRTFEADFDDDNESTRIHI
                     LVHDLKPPFLDGKRVFTKQIEPVPAVRDPQSDMAVFSRRGSRVVKEKRQQKERQKQAQE
                     ATNVKGTTLGNIMGVKEDDADSAAPAPGVEEGENKGSNKFAQHLEKQQGQSAFSKSKTL
                     REQRQYLPAFAVREDLLRVIRDNQVVIVVGQTGSGKTTQLTQFLYEDGYAEHGLIGCTQ
                     PRRVAAMSVAKRVSEEMEVKLGGLVGYAIRFEDCTSKETKIKYMTDGVLLRESLNESDL
                     DRYSCIIMDEAHERALNTDVLMGLIKKVLARRRDLKLIVTSATMNSERFSRFYGGAPEF
                     IIPGRTFPVDIQYSRSPCEDYVDSAVKQVLAIHVSQGPGDILVFMTGQEDIEVTCELVN
                     ERLKLLNDPPKLTTLPIYSQMPADLQAKIFQPAAPGERKVIVATNIAETSLTVDGIMYV
                     VDSGFSKLKVYNPKMGMDTLQITPISQANAGQRAGRAGRTGPGKCFHLYTERAFRDEFY
                     IQTIPEIQRTNLANTVLLLKSLGVRDLLDFDFMDPPPQDVITTSLFDLWALGALDNIGD
                     LTALGRTMTAFPMDPSLAKLIITSVEYECSEEMLTIVSMLSVPNVFYRPKERLEESDAA
                     REKFFVPESDHLTLLHVYTQWKVNGYSDGWCIRHFLHPKTLRRAKEIRDQLLDIMKMQK
                     MNLVSCGTDWDVIRKCICSGYYHQAAKVKGIGEYINLRTSVTIQLHPTSALYGLGYLPD
                     YVVYHELILTSKEYMSCVTSVDPHWLADLGAVFYSIKEKGYSARDKRVVETEFNRKAEL
                     EAKMAEDKLREEQRLAEEEAGPVVRRPGVGVKKPQADGVVKKPIIGKGRRRGF"
     PFAM_domain     complement(28700..28930)
                     /aSDomain="OB_NTP_bind"
                     /aSTool="clusterhmmer"
                     /database="32.0"
                     /db_xref="PF07717.16"
                     /description="Oligonucleotide/oligosaccharide-binding
                     (OB)-fold"
                     /detection="hmmscan"
                     /domain_id="clusterhmmer_input.path1.gene483_0045"
                     /evalue="9.80E-15"
                     /label="input.path1.gene483"
                     /locus_tag="input.path1.gene483"
                     /protein_end="901"
                     /protein_start="824"
                     /score="54.7"
                     /tool="antismash"
                     /translation="IRKCICSGYYHQAAKVKGIGEYINLRTSVTIQLHPTSALYGLGYL
                     PDYVVYHELILTSKEYMSCVTSVDPHWLADLG"
     PFAM_domain     complement(29102..29359)
                     /aSDomain="HA2"
                     /aSTool="clusterhmmer"
                     /database="32.0"
                     /db_xref="PF04408.23"
                     /db_xref="GO:0004386"
                     /description="Helicase associated domain (HA2)"
                     /detection="hmmscan"
                     /domain_id="clusterhmmer_input.path1.gene483_0044"
                     /evalue="3.40E-20"
                     /gene_ontologies="GO:0004386: helicase activity"
                     /label="input.path1.gene483"
                     /locus_tag="input.path1.gene483"
                     /protein_end="767"
                     /protein_start="681"
                     /score="72.3"
                     /tool="antismash"
                     /translation="DLWALGALDNIGDLTALGRTMTAFPMDPSLAKLIITSVEYECSEE
                     MLTIVSMLSVPNVFYRPKERLEESDAAREKFFVPESDHLTL"
     PFAM_domain     complement(29552..29938)
                     /aSDomain="Helicase_C"
                     /aSTool="clusterhmmer"
                     /database="32.0"
                     /db_xref="PF00271.31"
                     /description="Helicase conserved C-terminal domain"
                     /detection="hmmscan"
                     /domain_id="clusterhmmer_input.path1.gene483_0043"
                     /evalue="1.80E-13"
                     /label="input.path1.gene483"
                     /locus_tag="input.path1.gene483"
                     /protein_end="617"
                     /protein_start="488"
                     /score="50.8"
                     /tool="antismash"
                     /translation="AIHVSQGPGDILVFMTGQEDIEVTCELVNERLKLLNDPPKLTTLP
                     IYSQMPADLQAKIFQPAAPGERKVIVATNIAETSLTVDGIMYVVDSGFSKLKVYNPKMG
                     MDTLQITPISQANAGQRAGRAGRTG"
     PFAM_domain     complement(30065..30514)
                     /aSDomain="DEAD"
                     /aSTool="clusterhmmer"
                     /database="32.0"
                     /db_xref="PF00270.29"
                     /db_xref="GO:0003676"
                     /db_xref="GO:0005524"
                     /description="DEAD/DEAH box helicase"
                     /detection="hmmscan"
                     /domain_id="clusterhmmer_input.path1.gene483_0042"
                     /evalue="1.20E-07"
                     /gene_ontologies="GO:0003676: nucleic acid binding"
                     /gene_ontologies="GO:0005524: ATP binding"
                     /label="input.path1.gene483"
                     /locus_tag="input.path1.gene483"
                     /protein_end="446"
                     /protein_start="296"
                     /score="31.6"
                     /tool="antismash"
                     /translation="LLRVIRDNQVVIVVGQTGSGKTTQLTQFLYEDGYAEHGLIGCTQP
                     RRVAAMSVAKRVSEEMEVKLGGLVGYAIRFEDCTSKETKIKYMTDGVLLRESLNESDLD
                     RYSCIIMDEAHERALNTDVLMGLIKKVLARRRDLKLIVTSATMNSE"
     CDS             join(31726..31949,32000..32873,32921..33430)
                     /Name="input.path1.gene484"
                     /gene="input.path1.gene484"
                     /gene_functions="other (smcogs) SMCOG1173:WD-40
                     repeat-containing protein (Score: 60.8; E-value: 1.7e-18)"
                     /gene_kind="other"
                     /source="GlimmerHMM"
                     /transl_table=1
                     /translation="MSMITATAWVPRGFAAPFPSKYVFDEDEFDRISKLAKLQLDDAKE
                     DLEDAQEEEKQKQSNGGTKSNGAADAPDTEEIDDDLKEYDLEHYDDDDQEGEGDTMAIF
                     GNMKNLVYHENDDADPYITMEGGAEEEDEEREELQILATDNLVLAGRIEDEVAHLEVYV
                     YEDEADNIYVHHDIMLPAIPLAVEWLDLPVGKAGAASDAKGNFVAVGTMDPDIELWNLD
                     MVDSMYPDAILGQGSEDAGGADKPKKKKKKRSKKANDEFHVDAVLSLAANRHHRNLLAS
                     SSADKTIKLWDLNTTKCAKSYTYHTDKVCSVAWNPVESTVLLSGSYDRTIVAADMRAPD
                     AKAPRWGVESDVEMVRWNPHDPNYFYVSTENGMIHYHDARNAPADPSQTKPVWLLQAHD
                     DSISSFDINPVIPGFLATGSTDKQVKLWNIQESGPSMVVSRDLGVGKVFTTTFAPDKEV
                     GFRLAVAGSKGAVQIWDTSTNAAVRAAFANKVPEMRGEGKDKVVGLNEPETDSDTEEGE
                     SDDEGEAGGEKGWESMEE"
     PFAM_domain     32523..32729
                     /aSDomain="Nup160"
                     /aSTool="clusterhmmer"
                     /database="32.0"
                     /db_xref="PF11715.8"
                     /description="Nucleoporin Nup120/160"
                     /detection="hmmscan"
                     /domain_id="clusterhmmer_input.path1.gene484_0046"
                     /evalue="2.00E-04"
                     /label="input.path1.gene484"
                     /locus_tag="input.path1.gene484"
                     /protein_end="318"
                     /protein_start="249"
                     /score="20.1"
                     /tool="antismash"
                     /translation="KKKRSKKANDEFHVDAVLSLAANRHHRNLLASSSADKTIKLWDLN
                     TTKCAKSYTYHTDKVCSVAWNPVE"
     CDS             join(36253..36520,36674..37125)
                     /Name="input.path1.gene485"
                     /gene="input.path1.gene485"
                     /source="GlimmerHMM"
                     /transl_table=1
                     /translation="MSIARSFTKRMKRPANDAPSSPAQLPARSQSVRNAGLTIDRAKIS
                     APVALVSTTNMLSYNAPDIVTIKTPMSSSTSTHSADDSDHSLSTRNVRKSASSSNLQQL
                     REQVEEEPAVPAIPERALSHSKRAHERLAQKRSLQNLSRSQTTRSSREHRASIDMFNSA
                     IKEEEAHPFGKELEQLNEVAEEFNGVVRDAEMEADLAIIRERNLATFCAADYLAEIQPL
                     FSTRFGHIAQPAPMAWI"
     CDS             join(38502..38561,38584..38623,39011..39107,39190..39327,
                     39334..39552,39770..39827,39859..39873)
                     /Name="input.path1.gene486"
                     /gene="input.path1.gene486"
                     /source="GlimmerHMM"
                     /transl_table=1
                     /translation="MYVRRGRGRRRGMWGCGPWAVAYTEVRMWSEELSVTRVAGQSGRR
                     YLVERVLQEKSGPLGRVYLASSGNEQFVLKSVAKNDFTYFQRMFSDLRESPHVRVAVDD
                     IPAHSMFAFARGHLLSFAQRDVPLPVTKRVLRDSLRGIAALHGKGIVNTDIKANNILVD
                     WDDTGGTTTVHRVQIADMEDAAVIFAVAEEDLKEGEDKLAIIWRV"
     CDS             complement(join(41640..41791,41806..42156,42436..42665,
                     42723..43063))
                     /Name="input.path1.gene487"
                     /gene="input.path1.gene487"
                     /source="GlimmerHMM"
                     /transl_table=1
                     /translation="MPPLPSTAQTLTTRLSALSDSNKGVHQLIQRLAKLDFQPGSQPLN
                     SEEGDVRLELSAEIHESLKEIEEELELVRQEVEDFLGTETSGRRRDSTKGGDKSRLAVL
                     LARLSEDLKTSRSQYRKAQLTAKHNADRAKIKERELLFSNLQSGTGTSTPSSTHRRRGQ
                     GLNEDEIVTQASADVTAALRETLHSMQIFAVVPTSAATTTALANSHASSSTSLIVKPSA
                     TGGIPPRKPGQQQPNYVRVGGGGRGAPPHDPSPPQSLSQQVGKMAEKAQQQNTEEVPDH
                     PQFRKQQPVEDNGPVVRGDGTVLPDREPQKKVWDESVENAKFEEQQRQAEKEILGEQKE
                     AEAEAAEPQQRVKRDEL"
     CDS             join(43342..43522,43574..43689)
                     /Name="input.path1.gene488"
                     /gene="input.path1.gene488"
                     /source="GlimmerHMM"
                     /transl_table=1
                     /translation="MITRFLTDVRVKFNPFSARAKPARLFLSLIPPNARADGMKVETKM
                     LPRTSKEPATLDVKFKDGKELKLELEKMRITEVMEEVDRHSRLLARKEELSGN"
     PFAM_domain     join(43378..43522,43574..43581)
                     /aSDomain="MRP_L53"
                     /aSTool="clusterhmmer"
                     /database="32.0"
                     /db_xref="PF10780.9"
                     /description="39S ribosomal protein L53/MRP-L53"
                     /detection="hmmscan"
                     /domain_id="clusterhmmer_input.path1.gene488_0047"
                     /evalue="8.70E-24"
                     /label="input.path1.gene488"
                     /locus_tag="input.path1.gene488"
                     /protein_end="63"
                     /protein_start="12"
                     /score="83.5"
                     /tool="antismash"
                     /translation="FNPFSARAKPARLFLSLIPPNARADGMKVETKMLPRTSKEPATLD
                     VKFKDG"
     CDS             complement(join(44070..44211,44261..44688,44741..44860,
                     45087..45275))
                     /Name="input.path1.gene489"
                     /gene="input.path1.gene489"
                     /source="GlimmerHMM"
                     /transl_table=1
                     /translation="MASKSQYTARKIGAANTLEHRIYIEKDGQPVSPFHDIPLYANEQQ
                     TILNMIVEVPRWTNAKMEISKEETLNPIKQDIKKGKLRYVRNCFPHKGYLWNYGAFPQT
                     WEDPNAIHPETKAKGDNDPLDVCEIGELVSKPGDVIQVKVLGVMALLDEEETDWKIIVI
                     NVNDPLAPKLNDVEDVERHLPGLLRATNEWFRIYKIPDGKPENQFAFSGECKNKKYAMD
                     IVRECAEAWERLITGKTPKGDVSIANTTVAHSQERTDPAQFNIPQGENQAPAPIDPSID
                     KWFFISGAPSA"
     PFAM_domain     complement(join(44302..44688,44741..44860,45087..45128))
                     /aSDomain="Pyrophosphatase"
                     /aSTool="clusterhmmer"
                     /database="32.0"
                     /db_xref="PF00719.19"
                     /db_xref="GO:0000287"
                     /db_xref="GO:0004427"
                     /db_xref="GO:0005737"
                     /db_xref="GO:0006796"
                     /description="Inorganic pyrophosphatase"
                     /detection="hmmscan"
                     /domain_id="clusterhmmer_input.path1.gene489_0048"
                     /evalue="6.30E-59"
                     /gene_ontologies="GO:0000287: magnesium ion binding"
                     /gene_ontologies="GO:0004427: inorganic diphosphatase
                     activity"
                     /gene_ontologies="GO:0005737: cytoplasm"
                     /gene_ontologies="GO:0006796: phosphate-containing compound
                     metabolic process"
                     /label="input.path1.gene489"
                     /locus_tag="input.path1.gene489"
                     /protein_end="232"
                     /protein_start="49"
                     /score="198.4"
                     /tool="antismash"
                     /translation="MIVEVPRWTNAKMEISKEETLNPIKQDIKKGKLRYVRNCFPHKGY
                     LWNYGAFPQTWEDPNAIHPETKAKGDNDPLDVCEIGELVSKPGDVIQVKVLGVMALLDE
                     EETDWKIIVINVNDPLAPKLNDVEDVERHLPGLLRATNEWFRIYKIPDGKPENQFAFSG
                     ECKNKKYAMDIVRECAEAWE"
     CDS             join(45499..45511,45564..45724,46231..46279,46291..46394,
                     46408..46566)
                     /Name="input.path1.gene490"
                     /gene="input.path1.gene490"
                     /source="GlimmerHMM"
                     /transl_table=1
                     /translation="MSRAGLDTRAAIKTLRRLMREPRAKGKIATRIGGGSRVPSKPRTD
                     RQSVDVQRPNLYPVGISSPIFHVVVVLAAQRFAFGGSGRKTPPDTANLTVGILRMVGGN
                     AELEFADPLGILLEHKAAVLELSFLLGMLSYSVPRFAQDCWRMSVVQPLADDALAHI"
ORIGIN
        1 atcctcctct gagcccattt caacatggaa aatatgtttt gaaaaccgga ttggggcttt
       61 ttacgcccag tgccaatact tatcaaggcc gccgcggcgt cctctcgttg ttgcgagcga
      121 ttggccatct gtctggcttc gttcagcgca aaatttgcag gattgttgga gcagatgcct
      181 ccatccatgt agcgtacgcc tctgataatc atcttgtcga agtagaaagg cgctgctgat
      241 gttgctctgc acgcctccca aatcatggtt gtgtccgatt ggaccgtgcc agggctcact
      301 tcgtacacat catgttcatc gtacccagag ggttctgcct ctacatgatc gtagctgcga
      361 aataggtggg tcttgtcgcc ctcatagtgg tttttgccac cctctctgaa ggccatcaat
      421 gctctgacgt accgagttag ctttatttca ctccgtttcg aactaagcga gacgtacact
      481 ttacaactgt aattcttgaa agtattgcca tcgagatgcg aaaagtccca ttgtctcaac
      541 aaagcgtccg cgcggtgttt gcccattgtt tgacgttctt cgcaatactg tgtgagtatg
      601 gtcttgactg cgtcctctat tctggagtga tcgtacaatg tcttccgcca ccatcgccgg
      661 cgttggaaaa tgtacgttcc tacctgctca tatatattga tacaggtgtc gatgtcgagc
      721 cgcagtctcc caagtagtac tgcgatcaat ctgtatctcg tgttaaaaac tacttcaaaa
      781 catactatac agacgcccca taccctcctg tgctagttcc gactatgaaa tccacatagt
      841 ggcatatgtt ccactcagca gaactttcgc ccgcaatgct ctctccttca cgaggctgca
      901 gctcatcgag tctcttctcc tcctccctga tcttgctcat cagctcttgg agaatgtata
      961 gggcagagag acccctgata cctccaccat ctgtgattct gttagggtga agttgacagg
     1021 aatgactagt ctgatagcaa acatctgacg tacccaaact aagaacgata ggttgccacg
     1081 ggcttttgcg ctgtagttcc ggatggtccc gcaaaaacat gggtgtttgg tcggatgatg
     1141 ccgattgatc agaatgatca tcgggaacgg aaccgaggaa accctgagac gagctttctg
     1201 tattatccat atttggacgt ggctcaaacg acgaagcaag cccgttcttc tggtttagtt
     1261 tgattctgtc tgttatggtg caaaggagtg atcgtgtttt cgcagctacg atcccactcg
     1321 cgttttatca cccacctgcg ctaaccgggc catgagttct tacaggataa ggctgaagca
     1381 aagccttgtc tgccttcgta gtgttccatt atccatcgcg caaaccttcg ggtgcgaccg
     1441 gccagtgtcg ttcagctgca ggcctccctc acataacacg ttaccatgcc acttgtgcca
     1501 tactcataac cataagatta tcgtggggca agagggaaca aaatcgggta gtaaatgacc
     1561 aggactcatt cgagatatac tcagttaaaa tatccggcag aatgtagccc actttaataa
     1621 ggcttaaggg gggaaaggtt agatacagaa gcatcgtata gtagcagttc tttagaactg
     1681 atacagcagt atcaatagag cccatagaat caaccaaccc cctaaaagga tcgggctggg
     1741 tacgcaagca agtacaaatc ttttcagcct gaggcaaatg gcgagaggtg tggttacata
     1801 agtgatcacc aatgcaatca ttctccatgt agtgtagcag acgataattg atcgaccaaa
     1861 tatgacacat cggccacttt ttgattggtg aaatcatgtt caggtgtcac gactggaggc
     1921 tgtgatggac cacatgcacg cgcccggtgt ccgtggtggc tgggtagcag cgcctaattt
     1981 caaaaacgaa tcgttcttac aaaccgaagc aggccaacga ggcttttgtc tgacactgca
     2041 tgtgccggag cattttcgcc tgcctgtact gctatggctt aagtaggatg tcgaccctca
     2101 gctcctgttg cggctctgca cctgcgctac gccccgttca ctctaactat tgtattcatc
     2161 ccgtgtagat catgaagtct tttgaactac ctgctagatc gcgaactttt ccaccagaaa
     2221 acccagaaag agcacaaacc ctagaaaagc cagaaaagct gaaggataaa gagtcatctg
     2281 acaaaggaga gaagctattt gtatacgata ttcaaaggaa cgaagcgaag atcgtgcgca
     2341 gagatgcaat gagtagtaag atttaccatg taacagcaca tatggtatag atcctgaaaa
     2401 agatacagaa gaacaagagt cgaagctaaa accagtggca atacctccaa ggtcacgctt
     2461 tgtaattgtg acctcaaaaa ttgggtctca tggagacgag agtaaagacg cattacagtg
     2521 cgccgatgtc aatattgcaa cggtggaggt tcctacgaga atacggctag aaaggctatt
     2581 ctccggaaag taccggagtc tttgggtctc tggattttaa gatctttttg aagggagcca
     2641 tggacgtcat tctgaagggt tgctgttgat gttttcccac atcctttttg ttttacaggt
     2701 ccatcgctcc ctaaattgcc aggtcggtct tttgtactcg ctgcagcccg gttttacggt
     2761 agcgcgatgt atcctcacaa cgcaacattt cagacatcat tcttttttta atatagatta
     2821 tcaaattacc tgatctaagg aaaatcattt gttcccgttg aacatgatgt tcttcatttg
     2881 ctgcggatct gatacctgtt cgacagctgt ccgattcatt ttcaaccaga cagacagaaa
     2941 cctgtatacc gtcgtgaaac atggtattat tgtagcttca aacaccgtgt gctgtgacca
     3001 tttttttagg ctgtatacac gtacacgaaa acccggtctc ctgggacact tgacgctgag
     3061 acagaaaggt aaaaaacagg ttttgtaaaa atgttaacct tcacaatcta tatatagata
     3121 gggattatgt tactgtcagt gaacagcctg gtgagcactt cacactgctt atgcttccag
     3181 tccgcaatgc gaaaaaacat caaaaagtaa tgacccacac ctgattcgaa caggtaacct
     3241 tcaggatatc ccagagatac tggaatctga cgcgctaccg ttgcgccagc gggccttctg
     3301 atggttcaga tgatttgatt ggttattttc tattttgtac aattatatac cagatacatt
     3361 acaactcaat cataattcag gaattcatcc cacgctttcc ggtcctaaac gctaaaattt
     3421 caagccggaa aattggcttc cttgtttgag tctcggttgt tctggaccca ctacagcaac
     3481 gacaaccgaa atctgctagc acaccatcta agctaaatta aacgatcgct caccaatctg
     3541 aagttgcacc tccaaagctt tcaaccacct gtaaataaaa tgatttctct cgtcgattag
     3601 actgtgcgag tctcgtgagt gcaacgcagc agtttaggat gtgtttgatg tggtcattct
     3661 tgttaaatct cattgttcgt acattgcatg ctaatggaag aacaatcata ataatattca
     3721 agattcatca tcgccttggt ttgccttcgg attctaagta ttcataatga tcaccagtat
     3781 cgagaaaaaa aatctcgcag tggtgaatca gctgaattgt tatctggact gttatctgat
     3841 tttcttgcgc ctgggtacct tttctagaca acaagttgat ttattacacc gacatgccgc
     3901 tagcagcaag atcttattct agtgaccaca atgctcgcag tccaagcgtt tcattcggca
     3961 acagagcact ctagtggaca atgcattcgc cgttcggcca aagctcccat tcgcctttcg
     4021 catggtgagg tcttccaata ttgcaaggcg ttgtgccact acagaacgta gtaaataagc
     4081 ctgtattgac taaataaata gccccagttc agactcgcgt tagctctcaa tgtgtacgcg
     4141 acttagaata cttgatactg tgggacttgt gcggactcat acaatctttg tattgagcat
     4201 ccaatcaatc gattgattca ttgcgggttg ggtggtgtca aatagtcaag tacggtaagt
     4261 gatagtcatc gaagacggcc tctgatgagc ggcctccctg gagttgcacc agtgttatct
     4321 catgtatgta agcagaagca cctgtgatac tgctatcgtt aagcagtgtg aaacgcttgt
     4381 gcatctaccc cgctccagtt caaggcagtg ttcttcagcc ttcctcttca atatctcctg
     4441 acaagataat tcgaaaaacc tccgtaagcg agaaaggcag atatagagaa caaattcttc
     4501 atagcagctg tcctcacatt tcgagatctt gcgacgcatc aatgtcggct catcaggatc
     4561 tgccttctca cactcgaggc cggactccca gtcctacttc accagtcagc ctttcgccta
     4621 ctcaaagtcg agtacagtcg ccagaaagaa caataactaa ttttgagcgg aaatacagcc
     4681 tcggtgacta ttttggggaa ggaggaacct caaggacgtg ctatacagac caggaattca
     4741 gcgatatcgc aacattactg aaggaatcca atcgccactc atggagtcgt gttcctcgca
     4801 tttataccgt acttcgactc atagatcaac tgaaggcttt ggattcgttc ttagatctcg
     4861 gtctcaacga tttatggttg cccttcaaca tctcacagtt acctcagtca atgtcagcgc
     4921 accatagaac tcggttccta gagcaacaaa atgttgtact gtaagtgaaa tagaattcct
     4981 aaccatcgtg cgaaaagtaa agtaaccaat aatcagtacc aaggttatga atttgggaag
     5041 ctttactgcc aagaaacata cacattttca aaagggggag gaattaccat tcactatcaa
     5101 aaccaagctc gggcaaggcg gattcgcatc cgtgtacgag gcttttagtc cattcagtgg
     5161 tcgaacgtac gcgttgaaga tgttccggag gatgaaaaca aaccaacgcg aagcgcagag
     5221 cttcatgact gaactgcaag tactgcaacg catcaaccac catcactgtg tggagctagt
     5281 agccagctac acagatcaca agaacttcgg tcttctcatg tcgcctgttg ccgactgtaa
     5341 tctttccgcc tattacgctc ttgtacccga caacacggaa aatcagaata cgcttcgtac
     5401 tttctttggc tgtttagcac atgcgctaca gttcctacac gaaagcaaga tacgtcaccg
     5461 ggacataaaa cctcagaata tactcgtcaa agggtctgag gtctatctca cagactttgg
     5521 gatctcgcta gactgggaag gtctgtctcg cagtaccaca acggccgact ctgccaaatc
     5581 atatacatac tgcgccccag aggtcgccaa ccatgagaaa cgaaattcct cgtctgacat
     5641 ttgggcactg ggatgtgtgt tcgtcgaaat gttgacggtt ctcaacggtt acactgttca
     5701 agcgcttcgt gagcgaatga tatctcactc gggtcggcct agattctttg agaatttatg
     5761 tgtaatcctg gaatgggtaa agatgctcag ctcccaagca acaaaacccg acaacgaagt
     5821 ggcgcaatgg attcgagaaa tggtcgtcag agactcttcc gctcgcagta cagctcaagc
     5881 aatagccatt tcaatcacga gatacagcaa gagaagaaca cttggagagg tgcaggcttc
     5941 cttctgtgga gaatgctgct ctttgaacct ggatccagag atgtcgtcag atgctacatc
     6001 agatgacgaa gattgggggg cacccttcga tatcgacact gccacatccc taacatctcc
     6061 actgccggca acaaaagttc tcgaccacaa tgagacgcct tcccagttat ctgaatctat
     6121 tgaagtagca atgagtatca aggataacat accccaatct gaggggatgg ggaaagacat
     6181 gcattatgaa gatgctccca gttacgaaga acaatctctc gtccttgtgg aaagcgtagt
     6241 cattcagaca gactctggac aagaagacaa gacattacag cacgatgacc acttgagagc
     6301 tgtcctaaat cgaaaacaca aatggctcaa tagaggacaa ggtatgagtg taaactcaga
     6361 atttcagcag acgttaatca aggatgttct ggaaaaacac gcgctctggc cactatatga
     6421 gttcgattgt aatgagttac ccaatattgc ccctaacgat tgggaaacac caaaaacttt
     6481 actagtgtca ataaagtccg acttgcagtt catggagcta ctgaggacaa aggatcaagg
     6541 attaaggcag cgattcaaaa cagctgaatt agaagatctg gtgccaataa tatgtttctt
     6601 gctgatcagc ggattcgaca tgaattatcg cgggagtttt tcacatacaa ttcctctacc
     6661 gctgactaat gttatgaatc aagcttggaa gcgattgaag gaacccaacg atgttgccaa
     6721 actgcttgct ggattcggct acgatgaaaa atgttatcgt gggcgtctca ttgaccatcc
     6781 tttctggact gctttcatga aagggaacat ggagatggct gaagtgatat tgaaactgga
     6841 tcaaaaggtt gtcaattttc aggtgcgtgg cgagttgcct gttgagtatg cggtatcaaa
     6901 gggcaagcac gactttttac aattactgct gaggtatgga tcatatcctg caaaaaatca
     6961 ttcattgagg gacgttaaat ccccaagact atgcagctct gctgcaaggc tgggacattt
     7021 cggcatcttg aaaactttga ttgagcaagg agcgaatgtt gaggaatatg gtagattaat
     7081 ccgtaaaaat ctttcaggca aaaccccatt acatatggca gcttcccgag gagatacgga
     7141 gatggtgagc tatctcctga ctaaaggcgc cgatccttca cgcaaagcag cctccaacca
     7201 cttcccatac attagacaga cgccatatga tattgccaag cagaggggat tcgaaggtgc
     7261 tgcaagagta ctcaagcaag ctattgcaga ccgtaagaga gagaagagag aggcgtgaat
     7321 attaatagga gtaaacacta ctgggtacta ggacagcttt tgctctccca gtaattacat
     7381 tcaccctcat atgtttggtc taccattctt tggtcgtctg tcttcccatc tttccgttga
     7441 tactatttat tatttcgata ctttaacctg atgaacagct caaatatatc taagtaattg
     7501 atcaggtaga agtatcgtag ttatagatga aacattgaag acaaccaaac agaaataacc
     7561 agggcgaaga tctagtcatt acgtaaaaga tctatatagc aaaaaacagt gctaactgat
     7621 gatgcccgat gagaacgctc agatcctgtt ttagtcgtaa gccgtatcaa tacgttcttt
     7681 cgtgtgatga atttgggcca cgggtattag cgaatgccga gtcgcgacgc gtcaggacgt
     7741 ggctgacaac acagccacac cttggcgtct cgcaacccat ctctcagcgt agctgaccac
     7801 ggctgcgcaa ctcaatgaaa acaaagatcc catcctcata agttagaccg tctcgatttt
     7861 taccgatagc accttggcga ttcctagttc tttctagcca cacacccgtg aattggtgca
     7921 cattacgcat cccttgatcc tccgcgcgga gatcgataag cagctccgca tagctgtcct
     7981 gtcctgaact ctcaacatct ccacgcaatc ccacccccac aaccgccaca atgtcgctag
     8041 gctcgtattt cctcgatgtc gtgtactcgt tcacaaactg catggtgtgc ttccccggct
     8101 cgccgcagct caagatcaac agccgcagct tcaagatact gcgactcctc ggcgaggtaa
     8161 gcacaccacc gacctcctct ctctccccac gcgcaattgc taatcgcgtt caatcatcca
     8221 gggaggcttc agctacgtct acctcgtgca ggacaactcc aaccagcagc tcttcgccct
     8281 caagaagatc cgctgcccat tcggccagga atccgtctcc caggccctca aagaagtaga
     8341 agcctactct ctcttctcgc cccacccgaa catcatccac agcatcgact acagcgtcgc
     8401 atccgacaag tccgacccca gcgccaagac agtgtacatc ctcctgccgt actaccgcag
     8461 gggaaacctg caggacatga tcaacgccaa cctcgtcaac cacaccacgt tccccgagaa
     8521 gcgcctcatg cagctgttcc tcggcgtgtg caaggcgctg aaatccatgc accagtacag
     8581 agtgagggag ggccccggcg gcgcgcgggg agagggcaag gcgaagaagg tgcgcaagga
     8641 ggccgcgagg gcggatgcag aggccgccga ggcaatggag atgcgcgcca gtcggcggaa
     8701 tacgaagaac ctggaagatg acgatgaggt ggaggcggag ggcctgctcg agagcgggga
     8761 ggcgtcgctg gcgcaggagg gaatcgcgcc gggcggcgag agggcgtatg cacatcggga
     8821 catcaagcct ggtaggttgt tctgcgggag tgccgggagg aaggaagcgg catggctgac
     8881 acgcacacag gcaacgtaat gatggacgac gacggccaaa cccccatcct catggacctg
     8941 ggttccctcg ccccctcccc cacacccata acatcgcgct cgctcgccct ccaagtccag
     9001 gataccgccg ccgagcactc cacgatgccg taccgcgcac ccgaactctt cgacgtaaag
     9061 accggctccg tgatcgacac caaagtagat atctggagca tgggctgcat gctgtacgcg
     9121 tgtctcgtcg ggaagtcgcc gttcgaggcg cgcagtgacg agacgggtgg gagtctgagc
     9181 atgtgcgtgc tcggtggtga ttggaggttt cctgatgagg ggcggggcgc gaagcagcct
     9241 gcggatgggg aggggatcag cgatggtgtg aaggaggttg tgcggagatg cttgaaggtt
     9301 gagcccgggg agagaccgga tgtggatgag ttgataagca tggtggaggg tgtcattgcg
     9361 cagttgccag aggatggatc ggagtaagag ctgggagcaa aagtaggagg tgggtttcaa
     9421 ggtggcaagg ttgctatcgt ttcatgggtt cacgaaatgc atgggtgcat ctgttgattg
     9481 taggattatt tacgcatgtg cagtataggg ttggtgagac ttttcctact atgtcacttt
     9541 caatataccc ttttgataaa actattgaac atgcgcgctg tcccaagcca tcattcgagc
     9601 tagaattgtc gcaacgcctt gaacatacga ccgaaattgc ctgtaagact ggagggctga
     9661 gctaaacaag caaacacaaa gtcgtaccac ggccgcgctg atctggtgga acattgcgac
     9721 ggcggacttt cattttctgt gttctgggcg attgggtcag tagagaagat gacagagtaa
     9781 atatcccacg agcgtggaac atacttgtgg ggatcgcctg ctactaccaa cccgagacag
     9841 aaggtgatgc tcgttgttac cggttttgga aagtgaattg aagttgcggt gtgcgaatgg
     9901 ataatgcaaa atttctagac atccatcttc tgacggtatg tctaagactt gacgcccaaa
     9961 cgtcggaata agggctcatc ttgttgttct ccttgaaggt aacccaggtg agcaggggca
    10021 aacgaattga aatattgtgc tgtccatcag aagccatgag ccatctacca aactcttgaa
    10081 gggctggcat ctccacctct gattcgggaa accaggcatt acgaagcgct tcttctgcta
    10141 cgaacgccaa ctctagctcg ttcaagctgt gtggcagatg cacgttggta taatcaagta
    10201 gaccttccaa tctcccgaag acaaatctga aaggaagtgc caatttcttc aaagagacga
    10261 atcctgaaag gtcggccggt tggggatgtt ctccaagcat gttgttccga atatccacac
    10321 ggagttcttc cagggtatct ctcaccggat ctaacagctg cacaagacca gtgggctcga
    10381 tgatgggatt gtacctcacg cgagactcaa acgtgattct tttcaggatg gccgggattt
    10441 ttaatagtat tccaagggac tctgaggcct ttttgtcggg cgcaccgatt cggagctcca
    10501 caagggtgga cgttttgtag ctactttctg ggacattgag cgacgtagat tcggccagtt
    10561 ctcggacgta aacgctctca atacgaggta gttccaacaa cttgcgtaat tcccatggac
    10621 tcatgttgtg gtgccattcc accctacgga tctgatcgtg ggcgtgttca cgtccccatt
    10681 tcagtggttg cggaatactg tagtgccata ttttatagtc gcccgacagg tagcagaact
    10741 ctcgtagatt ggtgagtaga cgcgtgagtt ggcaaatggt ctgctgctcc tcgggccaat
    10801 ggatatcctc acgcaacagg tcaagctcta gccggtgcac gtgcgcaaca agatctggtc
    10861 gctctgtcaa cgtccgcaga aacagttgag tacgcgaccc cctgatgcta tgggagatgg
    10921 atgcatttcg aacgatgaat cgctgggcaa catctcggaa cagtcgggaa gaaagagcaa
    10981 gccagtgaag ctgcagtctg tcggactgaa gatgagagaa tatgacatat atcaaatcga
    11041 tgctcaagtc gttgaacttg gccatcttcg cggccaaagt tcactgagta ttgagtcgat
    11101 ttgccttgca aggtacggag ctggctgttc cgggtcaaac aaaggtaggc acttgtttag
    11161 tagacaagcg taacaagatg tagcgacgga taggtctgcc ccgatccgca tgcccaatat
    11221 tgagctaaat caatgtcggc atgagttctg gagctacccc gagaacgcga tcgaactgcc
    11281 cgtaagtgtt gttgggttca aaaggagcaa tgccggtcat gtggaagctt agtgcctgtg
    11341 ggctagaagc tgcttaataa ccgccacttg tactcctttg gttagtgtgt tcctcctata
    11401 gtcgtcactg cactggatgt tcttatgtac ggcagaagcc gcatttgagg aaactccaca
    11461 ctgcactgat gcataacgtg aattgcaccg tgcctttttc caaattctga aatagctcga
    11521 ttcttcggtt gggtacgatc catgaacaat agttcacatc ctagcgttgt taccatgttc
    11581 cccacgtttc actatggagc aaaccatcca cctggtcact acggctgcag atgcagctca
    11641 tacatgaact tcgcgtagtc gatattagga cggaccggcg aggcggcata tatttgtata
    11701 ctccacttca gacaggggat aaattccccg ctagcagtat taaccgcctc ctatggatgg
    11761 aattaatcta tccgaaagtc actaactttt ccgcgaatgt ctctgagcgt ggtcttgaaa
    11821 ttgagagact ccacaatgcg atcatctata aatgagatct tgatgctacg caccttcgtc
    11881 gccaactgac tttattgcgc ccagctttca gttcaagatg aagcaaatca gcattgtcgc
    11941 attgacattg gcgctgttga accatgccca cgctgtccgc ttcctgggtc gtgtcaatcc
    12001 ggcgacgagg caattgactt ggcctggaac aggcgtagct tttaccttca cggggtcgtc
    12061 agcaacgatt ggtctggatt cggtgactgg tatgtgatct tctatcacaa tgatcttcct
    12121 gcacaattgg agtcccgagg ctaattatat cggtacattt aggggacaat agcgttctac
    12181 ttaccgtgga tggagtctcc actgtaatac cgaacgtcaa cgggacgagc ataaagctac
    12241 cagccggatt gaagaagggc aagcacactg tagagctacg gaagcgatct gaagggttct
    12301 acgggagcat cgccgtcggt aaagttacta ccgatggaaa gatcgaagcg gataagatcc
    12361 ctaatcggaa gatcgaattc attggggact ctatcaccgt aggatacgga atggatggcg
    12421 ttttcccttg ctccaacacg gcagcactag aagacaaccc caagacgtat gctgctttgg
    12481 cagccacctc cttgaaggca gactactctg ttattgcctg gagcggcatc ggtatcgtac
    12541 gcaacactgc atacggaagc tcgccaggcg accctacgat ggtcaaccgt tatacgcaat
    12601 acggtgccaa cgacccagaa aacagctaca ctttccccaa aagcgatacc cccaatgccg
    12661 tggtcatagc tctgggtacc aacgacttta gcgtcaacaa caacaaccgg gagcctctca
    12721 atggcacggt tttcgcctca gccactgtct cgttcattag ttcgattcag aagcactacc
    12781 ctaaggctca tttctttctt ctccaatctc ccatgatcag cgataattgg cctgttgggg
    12841 aaaaccagtg gacgtcgcag aagaatgctt ttgagtctgc gatcacacaa ttgaacagca
    12901 cgaagatcca cttcatcggg tgggagccgc agggatcgga agtctcttgt gattaccatc
    12961 cgactgcagc caccaacgcg gcccaggcac cagttgtggc ttcggccatc gcgaaggcgc
    13021 tgggttggtg aagggttagt gatgagataa aacacaatac aagttttcta cactatatga
    13081 agtcacgagg gattcaattg cattgcaacc agtgagctct atgtacgacg tttatgtcat
    13141 tttagcaaag aatcttcact tcttcgagtc tccatacaac tcttccaccc agcccttgac
    13201 ccacttatcc acccaatcgc cactaacagg agacatactt tcaagcctct tactcttcga
    13261 agttgcgttg gccatctccc actcaatcgc cttctgacca tctcccatcc tcgcctcgta
    13321 gaactcctgc agcttgatac ccggatgggt acgcccgagg tccatcgcat catcagcaga
    13381 gaagctctct cctgcctctt ccaatttctc caaccactcc gttgcgggga tgatcttcat
    13441 ctctttaccc gagtatttct tcacgctcga aacaacgctc ggtaggagag ttttccaaga
    13501 cgtctgcttg ggattcgaca cgttaaatgc tcgtgcaccc aaggcgcctt cgcttacttg
    13561 gtcagagcgg aggttcgtac ctagttccac gagcgcctgg gcgagcatgt caacggggat
    13621 ccagtctacc ttgttcagtt cggcgcctag atcgtcgggc aagagcccaa gactcataga
    13681 cgtaacgacc agacttggaa gccactccgc agtgttccac ggcgttgctg gctcgccctc
    13741 aactgcgcct gcgatctgtc ccactcgggc gaagaagacg gggagattga gtttccgcgc
    13801 tgcggcatcg cagaggagtt cggataccag cttcgatttg gcatatccga tctcgtacgg
    13861 agcattgaag tctctgatta cttcctcggg gatgctgaga gaggatgaca cactgggtag
    13921 ttgtgcgacg gagctgatgg aggatatgta gaggagcttg gcgggattct tccgggacga
    13981 agcgaggcgg aaaaggttga tgaggccgtc gaattgagag cggaagctgt gaagtgggag
    14041 catgaagttt actgtccagg cgttgtggat tatgagagtt gcctttgcgc tcaggaggtc
    14101 gtatgtggat tggtcgacac cgaggtagtt ctggtccaac gctgcctgta agaaggtaac
    14161 gcggtgcttt tgagaactaa gcagagagct ggatgacttc attttagcct tgtggatctc
    14221 ctcggcgttt gcgcgtcggt ctaggcagta gatatgggaa acattggggt ttgataatag
    14281 tgccgagagg agatagatgc cgagagatcc agtggaaccg gtcaagacaa caatttctcc
    14341 ctcttgtgat acatggccgc gggattgtgt ggctatttgg tcaattacag gttcgtactc
    14401 tttcaacagg gcacctattt cggatgactc gtcgaaggtt tctgtagcac cgtttgtggt
    14461 tgcacgcttg acaaagtact tggtgagaag ctccacattt gggttattgt agatgacaga
    14521 taactcgagc tctggtcggc cgaagccgtg tcgtagtgct ctgagccatc tcactgccat
    14581 cagagaatcc attcccagtg tgaaaaaatc acttccacct tcttgcaaga gttctggctc
    14641 gatctgagag atcgttcgct tcagatatgc cgacactgca tcagcattgt tggtgtcgac
    14701 ggaagctttc tcagctcccg tatatgcagt gtccgccttg acgtatatgt cgtcgatttc
    14761 agctgcgtac aatgcaactg tgcctggtcg ttgtatcgtg cctttaccag agcgaaccat
    14821 tggtttatca gggttcgtca ataaaatcat ggatttttcg acacgggcat gggccggtgt
    14881 gaccttgtta gcttcttcaa gtaccggcca tatcgtatcg atcaaggccg ctgcttcttc
    14941 ctcgcccagc tttcctagct taggtgaagt ttcgacaagt attcctgctt gaaaccgctg
    15001 cataccaaat accaaagctg cagtgacatc ggcattgtgg gcaactacat gatgctccat
    15061 ggacaccgga ttcgtcttct ctccgttcaa aaagacaatg atgtcgtctg ctctcgcttt
    15121 ccatgcccaa cagttgggaa tacttgggtg cttgacgaac aaatctctgg tacgatactc
    15181 atccaggtct ctcaaagatg gaccaatggt gaacggcatc tgatacttct catatcgtgg
    15241 atccttcttg aagatcattt cgaacatgcc tggagtaacc tcttcaaaga caaggccaag
    15301 gtcgggatga ggaagtacat agtgccagtc cttgttggtc atctcgggag caagaagttc
    15361 tgcgatgagc ccaaactctg aagctccgtg gttgttgcga atcggcatct ttgctgcaac
    15421 tttgtcgcct attgcctgag ggaggtctcc accagcgtaa aggattagat caaggttctt
    15481 ggagcagtaa tccagaaggt ctggtttgcc gcttaaatca gcaatgatgg aagggactag
    15541 gaaagctaca tctgcagggg cggttttgag tgcttggact atgctttcgg ctgtggggag
    15601 tgctccagat agtggagcaa tcgacacagt tccgaacgga gggccgtgaa caagatgaat
    15661 cgctagaccc gcagcctatg catggtcagt tcagaatttt agaaagctga gaggtttact
    15721 cacgtggaaa ggcggaaatg tattcaagat acgcttgcct tggtgaagct tgtcaactcc
    15781 ttggaatcca gctggtggct cgagagcaca gtaatttgag tgccttcccg ttgtttcgtg
    15841 ggaccaaatt agtggtttgg gtacgccggt agaccctgaa gtatgacttt gcgtaattgt
    15901 cagtaaacat gaagtatcag tatttaggcc tctggtaaac atacaatacg acaagtggat
    15961 cggtgcacga cgattcccat gttttatcgt acggaaagtg cggatactct ttatcaagaa
    16021 gatctgcaac acttggtact aacaaatgtt tcatgggatg agcagagaga atctgctcgg
    16081 tagcaggcgg tgccggatct ggtgttagca gtatgtgaca atctagcttc tcaaatagag
    16141 cgctatgagc ggcgatgctg tttcttggtg aagtaaagaa agcctgagaa agggatcaat
    16201 ttcgttttga gaagcgtgtc atggtcgaag gttctcacat accacatatc cggccttgac
    16261 agctccaagg caaagcgcag tgtaccgcac atcgtttggg ccaacatagg ccacaagatc
    16321 gaagttcttg gttgttccaa gggattcttt caaccaccaa gcaaacccat tgatagcatt
    16381 ggcaaagtct ctatacgtga cagtgcggta gccatcatcg taggtggttg gagaattggg
    16441 gtaaagggca tagggtgttg atggtgacac cttagctaga tggtccacga cgttgggaag
    16501 aagctcctcg cgccattgcg atatctgggc atgctctgtt gccatgattg tttggcttca
    16561 agctacccag tgggactgga agagtttatt gatgagcaga atgctcagag ttgacacaag
    16621 caagtcaagc tcagtagtgt gaagctgaga agggaatgtg gatggcttag ccggataagc
    16681 atcgcgccac ctgcagtaac ccgtgccgca ttatgtggag gtagcaatat aacgggtccc
    16741 gagtgtatgt ctcacatgtc tctccaggtt tacgtactgc ggatagtatc ctatttgccg
    16801 acgtagggat ttccaagttg gtagcaatcc ctacgggatt atcgttccgc tgcgtgtgat
    16861 tcttaaaaaa gcgcttagag actgcgattg tctttagttg agacactacg ccaggctgaa
    16921 tcgaacgacg gcgggcgtgt gaaagaagca gttcctcggg cacgccaccc tcgtcgacat
    16981 ggttaattgt cgacatgaac atggatatat attcgtcgat ccacattgac ttgaagcagc
    17041 ttaacgcgat tgctgaggca taccgggtga cagcgcttag cagcataccc actctcaagg
    17101 gtacaacctc ggggggccgt tttgatggtc cgtagaccct tgctatgatt ggtgtcaaaa
    17161 ccttaccctt gaaaaggtct ccccgggatg catagaccat gttactaaca ccttactcga
    17221 atcgtctata tatgcgacct tggaccccga ttttgcctgg atgtcggtag tatccgcagt
    17281 gacggacttg agctacgcct cctcgctggc aggcttggtg acgttcgcgc gagatataat
    17341 aaagtgggag ttaagctaaa ggccccgtta gatcctggag ctttgacaac aggtaaaaat
    17401 tcagcccatg tagattacgt ctcaacgatt tcggggatcg ttcgtgatga tccagggtag
    17461 gaaacgatcg ctcaatgtaa gcgatcgtca tgcgggatgc ataaaacacg attggtgagc
    17521 gaaggccgag tctgtgcact ccctcggcag tagcgatata cgagggcggg tgttaccacg
    17581 gatctgcgaa gacgggtgta acagaccaaa tgcatgtgcg ccgcaacatg ctaaactgca
    17641 cctcggaaga aacagacgtc gcgatggaac ttgctccacc atgatgtccc tagatttagg
    17701 caactctggc cacagtgtaa tttgaacatg tgattttcga attggaatat ctacttggac
    17761 caggaattct gtatctcggt cgtgactgta atgccaccaa cagtatgcga tggctgcaat
    17821 ctctccgtgc ttgaatcccc atcatctagc tcggtgaatc cgttccccat tctgttgacg
    17881 tttctgagtg gtatcgtcct cccttcgttc gtgtctgcgt gcctcggtcc actcgcatag
    17941 cctgaaggct gcgaactctt cgtgctagtc ctgaagctcc tgaggagtct ggttttccca
    18001 aggcgttcca aaattggtcg ataggtcaaa agacaagctg agatgaggta tatgccaggc
    18061 tcggctacgg tccagataat gagctcgacg gcatcgtaag tcccatcggt gaacgagttt
    18121 gtaacgaaga acgtatggaa gcggaggatg gatgcgacga gcccacttga aaaacaatca
    18181 gtaaagcaac aataccagag atcatacgtt tacttacagg ctgcctacaa caaatgtaaa
    18241 ggtcagcgca attttgatgc gcttcgtatt attaaggccc cagacaatcg gtaaagggag
    18301 cacgagcatg attatgtctg tgatgatgtt cggcaggctg gtccatacga agaaagcctc
    18361 cttatcgata catttatggc caggaaccgt tgggtcgtaa tttgctttga aaggtctgca
    18421 tgctgccaga gagacgattg tgtttaccac tgttccagcg acgagaacgc cagcgagaag
    18481 atagaccgtg attttggcga tcctttgggg aaacaatcga tagtacaaag ctagcacggc
    18541 tagtttgggg atgttgacaa cgacgaagta cacagttgct aataccagga ggtacttccc
    18601 ccaattagca accttctggg ggtcattttc tttcaagtag gcaagatgct ggcctacgcc
    18661 agcgtaggta acactagctg taggtcatgt gtcagtgacg attgaagcaa gaaatcagtg
    18721 gacccactta ccaactccaa cagcggccag cgaaagaatt gaacccagag caaccacaac
    18781 cagcgcatct tcaagaggat gactgtgacc gacgaccaac catcgtgaat aaaagcgcaa
    18841 agcgaccgcg agtactatga gaggaatgaa gatacctgag aatagctgta ggcgccaccc
    18901 aatgttttca gaatccatca atgaatgcac gtgtggcgtg aaaaaagctt ccacggcagc
    18961 gcgccgccgc aaggcttgat aacggacaat ataccggtaa ccagtgcgaa aggtgaatgt
    19021 catccaaata tggtggtccc cgaacacctt gcagggacgg acatggacgc gacgtttggc
    19081 gagcccaaag aagaaggtgt cctcccccac gcatgcaaag gcaacggatc gggtatcgcc
    19141 tacagtaatt aaattgggat ctgatgacac ctttgtgcat cgggtttcga tgtcctggtc
    19201 tgaagctgtc tcatgttaaa aatgggtagt ccgtgtaagc aggctatcag gtaccttgca
    19261 gtaagcaatt tactcgtcag agcatgcaag gctttctctg gtatatccaa ccactaagaa
    19321 agctgtatcg gaaaatatcc gacgctacct tctccaacgt ccccgaggag tagtcagacg
    19381 cgtatcgtga tcagccgtac tcggaaagaa accctggagt gtgtttagtt ccgcggcatg
    19441 atagtgatta acctgccctg ggtagcatcg actgcacgct gatgcttgta cgtttcgtgc
    19501 gatagtaagg accgaagtat ccatatacca gaaaaggcat ggctgtggag actacttcgc
    19561 cgcaagagtg ctcgagagat catttctatt gactcatatt acttgagtgg gacgtgaaca
    19621 gcttcttggt acataatctc agtgatcctc aggttataga acggtatcat caggaggaca
    19681 acatgacttc catagctatt atcggcgttc aatgccgatt tcctgggggc ggactcaccc
    19741 gagaagcttt gggaattgct tgtcaatggc acaaacacat ggtccgaagt accaaaggac
    19801 cgattcaacg agaaggcgtt ttttcatcca catcctgacg atacgaatgg gacgaataac
    19861 catgctggtg gacacttcct gacccaagat gtgagagatt ttgataatga gtttttcaac
    19921 agtaagtgat ctgaactcag atggtctgat accctgctga ttgcgccacc atctcagtct
    19981 cggcgcagga ggcggcagga atggacccgc agcaacgcat ccttctggag acagtatacg
    20041 aggcgcttga gagcgcgggc caacagcaac acctcattcg aggatctgcg acatcggtac
    20101 acgtcgcctt atttactcgg gactacgaca gaaatatctt taaggatacg cttggtgttc
    20161 cccgctacca gattactgga gtcggagatg ccattgcagc aaataggata tcacatgcgt
    20221 ttgacttcac tgggccttct gtcgccttgg atacaggctg ctcaggaggg cttgtcgcag
    20281 tccatcaagc atgcaactcc ttgagactgg gagaaagcga catggcgatt gccgcagcag
    20341 caaacctcat cttgagccct gatcatcaga ttgcgatgag caacctacac atgctcaacg
    20401 atgaaggccg ctcatatcca tttgatgaca gaggttctgg ctatggtcga ggagaaggcg
    20461 ttgctgccct catcttgaaa cgtatggaca aagccatcga ggacggtgat cctatccgtg
    20521 gtgtcatcct cggcagtgct attaaccaag acggtcgcac gatcgaagga attacacatc
    20581 ctagtagtat tgcacaagca tctctggaga agcagttata caagaagatg aacatagacc
    20641 cgaccgccat atcctacgta gaagcccacg gaactggtac cgcagcaggc gaccgagtag
    20701 agatggacgc gttgtctgag gttttttgcg agggaaagac tgaaccgcta tatgtgggat
    20761 ctatcaagtc caatatcggt cacttggaat gcgcaagtgg actcgctgga ttgatcaaaa
    20821 gtctgctcat cctggaacat ggatgtatcc cgcccaacgc tgatttcgtg aacccaaagg
    20881 atggtcttcg gcttaccgag agaaacatta aaattccgaa agctcctata caatggcctg
    20941 aaggtgcacc agctcaagtc tcggttaaca gttttggtta cggtggaacc aacgcccatc
    21001 ttttattgga acgtgcgcct cagtcaaaag aagtcgcagc atcggacgga gatgatgcat
    21061 cacacctctt cacattctct gctaagagtg aaacatctct cataaatatg atacggcata
    21121 atcatgcatg gctttcttct caagggaact cactttcact cccgtcccta tctcatacac
    21181 tatgtcatcg gcgcactcac catccatgga gattcagctg tgtttcaaag agccaccaag
    21241 atctggcgga tcagcttgca tcagctgcgc gtgccttcat gcctgcggcc agctctgaaa
    21301 aggctacgct taacttcgtt tttacagggc aaggtgcaca atatccgaag atggcacatg
    21361 agctcctcac ttcaggaaca aaaacagcat ttaagtcatc aattgattgc tcgaatggca
    21421 tacttatcga cctcggagca aactggagct taattgacga aattcttcgc gatcctgaca
    21481 cctcacgact acatctggcc gaactggctc aaccagcgac cactgcgata caaattgctc
    21541 tcatagatct attaaaagac atggaagtct atccggacaa cgttatcggt cactctagcg
    21601 gagagatcgc ggcggcttac gcagctggtt atatctcgca agctaccgca attcgaattt
    21661 cttactgccg tggcctagcc accagtcgtc gaaagagtga acagcagaag ggtgccatgc
    21721 ttgctgttgg gttgggcgaa gaagagatat ctaagcacgt ccagggtcta acaaagggga
    21781 ctgtgtctgt tgcatgcgcc aacagtcccc agaataccac tatatcaggt gatgaagagg
    21841 caattgatga gttagccgtc aagctttcct ccatggatat tttcaaccgc aagcttcgtg
    21901 tagacgctgc ttaccactct caccatatgc gctctgtctc tgacgagtat aagagtctaa
    21961 tgggattgat tgaatgcagg cgaccagaag cagctcctaa attcttttcc acagtagctg
    22021 cctcagagaa gattggaggc tttgatgcag aatactggtg cgaaaatttg gtttccaaag
    22081 ttcgtttcaa agagggcatg caagcattgt ctcgctcgca tgcctcatca cgacaaatat
    22141 ttgtggagat tggcccacac aacgctcttg ctggaccgac aagacaatgt attacagacc
    22201 tgcaagaaaa agtaagatac gactatatct cgctacttaa gagaggaaca aacgctatac
    22261 acagcgcatt agaatctgtt ggcacactat acgaacgtgg aaaattacca gacctttcca
    22321 tgttgcctga actaggttct ataacgcagc ctccaagagt cctttatggt ttgccgtcat
    22381 atagctggaa tcactccaag aagcactggc acgagtcgcg tctcagccga gattatcgat
    22441 tacgcacgca tccatatcac gaccttgttg gtctaaagag catcgaggca accagctttg
    22501 agccgaggtg gcgacacatg gtcagccttg atagcttacc gtggttagcg gaccatgtgg
    22561 tagatggagt tgcggtgttt cccggctctg gatacctgtg tatggccatc gaagccatat
    22621 cacagcttgc taaagataat cttgccgaaa accaaggacg acgggtcatt ttgaaaaata
    22681 tcgaattcgt aaaagctttg cttgttcctg attctcccca aaagactgag gtgcaaatta
    22741 cgttctcccc agaacaatcc agttcagata agatcaagga gttggcgttc tatttcagag
    22801 tctctgcata cacgcaggat caaacttggg acgagcactg tcacggctac gtgagaattg
    22861 aggacctccc atccgatgat aactccatga ccaatggcca tcatcaacac aaagatgctc
    22921 tctcgtctga ccagatatac caaggcttac gggagaatgg taatgcatat gggcccatgt
    22981 tcaatggcat caaggatatg tcgatatctg atgaccgtgg tatggctacc atcatcattc
    23041 cagacgttgc cagcgtcatg ccgtccagtt gcatgcagcc gcacactatt catcctacta
    23101 cgttagatgt tatcatgcat actagccttc cactagcatc gcagaagttt ggacccggct
    23161 ctataatgcc tattcatatt gacgaagtcg tcgtatcgac tgaaatcgac aacactccgg
    23221 gagcggctct atgtgtttat acagaccttg ccgcaaccca ctcacggaat gccgagctag
    23281 acattgaagc tttcaatgac aaaaacggcg tttctggtct ctctttctcg ggagtgaaac
    23341 tgcgaattct tcccaccagt acaccagtca aagaggttca gcacgaaacc aagaacatct
    23401 gttgggatgc tgagtggcgg ccagatgtgg accacatatc ggctgcacac ttcagacctg
    23461 ctaaagtaga cgacacgcaa acaccatctt tgggttacaa agtccaagcc atgaatgacg
    23521 ccactgcacg ttacattcaa aaatgtatcg acgcagtcaa cagcaaccaa ctgacaatct
    23581 ccgatgaaca caaacttttg ttcgattgga tgcagcgcga aggactagaa cgctcctcag
    23641 aattgcccaa tggcgatagt tctaccgata tatcgaagtt ctcggaaatg gacattgtcg
    23701 caagaactgg agagcaactg accggtatag tctctgggtc gattgatgct ctccaactcg
    23761 tcaccgagga tggcctgctc tatggatcct accaagatca ttcgtctgtg ctatgctatg
    23821 atctattgcg ccaatacgtc tctcatatgt ctttcaagaa gtccaagcta cggattctcg
    23881 agatcggtgg tggcaccggt ggagctacgc tcccttttct acagactatg aaagctgctg
    23941 gctttttgcc cgaagcttat catttcaccg atgtctcaac cagcttcttc gagcgcgcag
    24001 ggcaaaaatt cgcagagtat ccaatcgact ttcgaaggct tgacatcgag aaagatccag
    24061 cacagcaagg tttcgaggct gggagctatg atgttgtgct cgcctttaac tgtcttcatg
    24121 taacgtccag tatccggact acgctgagaa atgcgcggtc gctgctgcgt gcagatggcc
    24181 gcttggttct cattgagatt gtaaatgcgc agccctacca tcacatttcc tatggtacat
    24241 tgcctggtta ttggaaaggc tctgtagacg ggcgtcctaa tggtccgttc atgcctatag
    24301 aacaatggcg gcagtgtctt catgatacgg agatggacat gcaactatgt gtgaaagacg
    24361 atgaggaagc acatatatcc agcttgatgg ttgcacggcc acttagagat actgcttcta
    24421 aatctgccga caagatccag ataataccag tggctggagt atctgacagt cttactgatg
    24481 gcatagccaa tgttttcaag gaaggtcagt atatgttcct taagcccaca gaaaccactt
    24541 catgtacttt gataatctaa ctttccgcag ggagctacaa tgcaacggtc gcagatctga
    24601 atactcttgc cgagggagac ccagcagtga aaatcattct tgataacggc gataatcctc
    24661 tcctgtccaa tctgacatcg gaagcctttc attcaacatg cacgttaatc aataaacata
    24721 cccacatcat gtggatcact gtcggttccg atccagaatc ttattctgac ccaaggaggc
    24781 atcttataac tggcttagca cgaagtgcgc aggccgaaaa cgatggcctg cggttgataa
    24841 ccgttgatgt gcagcaaagc tcagacacgc cgaaaactcg aagtctgcta ctgaatgtcc
    24901 tgcaatcctc attcttccgg gacaacacca acccagaacg tgaactcatt atccgagacg
    24961 attccattgt cattccgagg ctcctccctg acgccaaatt aaacaaatgg gtatctcggg
    25021 agccacaaat aactcatatc gatcaattgc acttccgaaa taatcctctt gttctgttag
    25081 aagatgcctt cgttggaaca tccagccaca tctttggtgt ggaccagaca caccgggcac
    25141 cactctctgg tgaagatgtg caagtgcagg ttcatgcggt acgtggatca gtcgatccct
    25201 cagactcaat atattacgag tattccggaa ttattactgc actgggaagc gaggtcactg
    25261 gtttccagat cggtgaccag gtcatggcca tcagcacgag cagactcgca agccagctgc
    25321 gtgtttctgc tagtctcaca tgcaaaattc cagagggttt ctcactggac actgccgctg
    25381 ccctgccgtt agctttaatg gccaccgatc gtgttttgct ttccttgatg aggggcttcc
    25441 ttcgggtaag gtcttgctgc acggcatcag caacatcacc attcaaacaa tgctccaata
    25501 tcttcagaag aactctgcag aagtggttgt tcttgcttcg gagccggccg aactgtcatt
    25561 gttggagaaa cttggggtcc caaagagtaa tatcgtgcaa cccgagcaat attcgaagcg
    25621 ggcacgtcga catcaaagcg gcgactcaca gcggttagat gctattatta catccgacgt
    25681 ttctgaacta tcttctgatg taccggcatc tctgaagcct tttggaacca tcgtacagtt
    25741 gcagtcggat gatacccact cgaaacatca gctcgatcta ccgcctaatg tgtcgatgca
    25801 tacattcgat atggatgcat acctacgcgc ttaccccaat caggcacgtc agtgtattga
    25861 aagggctgct gagatcatgg aatcctgcaa agcacaattg gtacagcttc cagtgacagc
    25921 aaggccaatt gagcggatct cggagctact agttgtgtca caatctccga aacctataga
    25981 aacaaccgtc tttgaggtgc acgataactc cacagttcca accatcagac caggagttgg
    26041 tgactaccag ctagactccg atgctacata tgtcatctcg ggaggacttg gagatcttgg
    26101 acgaaagctt tttgtcaagt tggcaaatca tggcgcaaaa catctagtct ctttgtcccg
    26161 tcggtcggag aagatagata cgctccagca actggtatct gaggtctcac cagactgcaa
    26221 aatctatcat atacaatgcg atattgcgca aagaacagag gttggagctg cagtagcaag
    26281 gatcgtttcg ttgggatgcc ctccagttcg aggtatcatt caatcagcgc acaccctaca
    26341 agtacgtttc tcctcaatat atacatccaa gacattatac taataatccc ttaggatcgc
    26401 agccttgact ccatgtctct cgactccttc aatctcccac tcgatcccaa gctcaaaggc
    26461 acactcaatc tccaaaaggc cttcgacacc ccctccctca acttcttcat catgctctcc
    26521 tccgccgcga acattgtcgg cacccgcggc caagccaact acaacgccgg taacgccatc
    26581 caggatgctc tcgctcaagc ctccaagcac aaacaatgcc actatctttc aatcagcccc
    26641 agcatggtcg aaggtacctc tgccgtgcaa aaccccgaca tccgaaaagc acttcaacgt
    26701 tccggtcttg ctgtcattca agagcccgat atggatgccc ttttcacata cgtcctcagc
    26761 ccaacagcgc gtgcagatcg catcgcacac attgccgtgg gattcacgtc agaatctgtt
    26821 tcccatgccg aaacgaccaa cggcactgtg cgctcgccgt tcttcgcaca cgtgttaggg
    26881 tctggccgag cggaggcaaa ggcaaaacca aaggcagcag ctaaaacgca gaccttcaag
    26941 gagattctcg aaggaggtga tgcaagtgca gcgctggcat atgcaacggc cacggtgacg
    27001 aagaaattat ccggcttgac atatgtagat gcagaaacga tggagctgga caaaccgatt
    27061 gccgagtttg gactcgactc tttaattgca atcgagttga gaaactggat taagcgggaa
    27121 ttcggggcag cattgcagag tctggaaatt ctgaacgaga ggggaattgg gaagctggcg
    27181 gagagaattg tgaagaaggt gggtggaaag ggggtcattg tggcttgata tatatatgta
    27241 tgcacttgaa tagcctggag taactcatca cgtgttacac ctacaattcg actatttctc
    27301 acggtgatgc gcatcaccac cattcattat gaacgcaagg cgctacgccc aaaaacgtta
    27361 gcgtggatgg actcagcaca tatatataac tcagcttctg ctctccaacc ttcctcctct
    27421 ctatacacac tctctgcatt tagagcttta aaattctgaa tgtagaatta aaaggtggtg
    27481 gctatgggcc ctatgtgggt tcggatggtt ggtgggatga attaaaatta gattccctct
    27541 cttttatggt ggttcggact gttggagagg actaaaatcc aaagccgctc tacttatggc
    27601 agttcggact gttggaggag aataaaatgt aaatcctccc atatcatggc agttcggact
    27661 ggtagagaag actaaaattc cagttccttc tgttccatgc tggttgggac tgttggagga
    27721 gaataaattg taaatcctcc catatcatgg cagttcggac tggtgaacaa gactaaaatt
    27781 actatccctc ctgctccatg ctggttggga ctgttggagg agaataaatt gtaaatcctc
    27841 ccatatcatt gaagttcgga ctggtgaaca agactaaaat tactatccct cctgttctat
    27901 gctggttcgg actgttggag ggaattaaaa tgtaaaccca catattttgt gatagttcgg
    27961 attggaggag aggactaaaa ttcaaacata gtaatcatct gatagtggtt cgaatggtta
    28021 gaaaagaaat tcgaaaaaaa ggtctgttac cacgagaatg tgcaaaatag ttttgaaatt
    28081 cgaaatgaaa attaggcctg atagcacttg tgggtgtaaa aggatcgagg aaagaagatt
    28141 cggaaacagt agcctggtgg atcatgggaa gatattgaag attggtattt aaagattgtg
    28201 tcatttattt ggagtggact cgatcttatg tacttcgatg gattgtagtg gtgatatgat
    28261 ggctaggttg gacttggtgc attactcgat taagctgatc acgactgtga tacagtagct
    28321 ggagtagact cgatagatca ccattctaca gaaaaactta tatgcaatat ctatcctggg
    28381 gcaactcaac ccagaataac atccccaatt atcatttcac aatccaccac ccttgcgtaa
    28441 tacaagaccc ctaaaaccct ctgcgccttc ctttcccaat aatcggtttc ttcaccacac
    28501 cgtcagcctg aggtttctta actccaacac caggccgtct aacaaccggc ccagcttctt
    28561 cctccgcaag acgctgctcc tcgcgaagct tatcctctgc cattttcgcc tcaagctcag
    28621 ccttcctgtt gaactctgtc tcaacaactc gcttgtcacg agcagagtat cccttctctt
    28681 tgatggagta gaagactgct cccaggtcgg caagccagtg tggatctaca gaagtaacgc
    28741 aggacatgta ttccttgctt gtgaggatga gctcgtggta gacgacgtag tcgggcagat
    28801 atccgaggcc gtagagcgca gacgtggggt ggagctggat ggtgacgctg gtgcggaggt
    28861 tgatgtattc gccgatgcct ttcacctttg cggcttggtg gtagtagccg gagcagatgc
    28921 acttgcggat gacatcccag tctgtgccgc aggatacgag gttcatcttt tgcatcttca
    28981 tgatgtcgag gagctggtct ctgatttctt tggcgcgtct cagtgtcttt gggtgtaaga
    29041 agtgccgtat gcaccatccg tccgagtaac cgttcacttt ccactgtgta taaacgtgga
    29101 gcaaagtgag gtggtcggat tccggaacga agaatttttc gcgtgcagca tctgattctt
    29161 ccagtcgttc cttgggtctg tagaatacat tgggaacgga caacatggac acaattgtca
    29221 gcatctcctc gctacattcg tattcgacgg atgtgatgat caactttgca agagaagggt
    29281 ccataggaaa cgctgtcatg gtgcgaccta gggcagtaag atctccaatg ttgtccaaag
    29341 caccaagagc ccagaggtca aagagtgagg tggtgatgac atcctgaggc ggagggtcca
    29401 tgaaatcgaa atccagcaga tccctaaccc caagagactt gagtaacaag acggtgttgg
    29461 caagattagt acgctgaatc tcgggaatag tctggatgta gaactcatct cggaaagctc
    29521 tctctgtgta aaggtggaag cattttcctg gccctgtacg tccggctctt ccggctctct
    29581 ggccggcatt ggcttgcgat atgggcgtta tttgtagagt atccattccc attttcggat
    29641 tgtagacctt gagcttggaa aatccagagt ctacaacata cataatgcca tcgactgtca
    29701 aactcgtctc tgcgatattt gtagctacaa tgactttacg ttccccgggt gcagcaggct
    29761 ggaagatctt ggcttggaga tctgcgggca tctgactata gattggaaga gtagtcaact
    29821 tgggtggatc gttgagcagt ttgagccgtt catttacaag ttcgcaggtg acctcgatgt
    29881 cctcttgacc agtcatgaag actagtatgt cgcctggacc ctgtgacacg tgaatagcca
    29941 ggacctgttt gacagcgctg tctacatagt cttcgcaggg tgatctcgaa tactgtatat
    30001 cgacagggaa ggtacgccca ggaataataa actctggagc tccaccataa aaacgtgaga
    30061 agcgctctga attcatggtg gcagatgtta cgatcagctt gagatctcgt cttcgagcca
    30121 ggaccttttt gattagaccc atgagtacgt ctgtattcag cgctctttcg tgcgcttcgt
    30181 ccataatgat acaagagtat cggtcaaggt cggactcatt tagcgactct cgcagtagta
    30241 caccatcggt catgtatttg atcttcgtct ccttgctcgt acaatcttca aagcggatcg
    30301 cgtagccaac caggccaccc agtttgactt ccatctcctc gctgacacgt ttggcaacac
    30361 tcattgcagc gacacgtcgt ggttgtgtac atccaattaa accatgttcg gcatagccat
    30421 cttcgtagag gaattgtgtg agctgagtcg ttttgccaga acccgtctgg ccgaccacga
    30481 taacgacttg gttgtcacgt ataacccgca aaagatcttc gcgtacggcg aaggccggta
    30541 gatactgccg ttgttcccgc agtgtcttgc tcttgctgaa agccgactgt ccttgttgct
    30601 tttcgagatg ttgtgcaaac ttgttgctgc ccttgttctc tccctcctca acgcctggtg
    30661 caggtgctgc actgtctgca tcatcctctt tgacgcccat aatgttgcct agggtagtgc
    30721 ctttgacatt cgtagcctcc tgtgcctgct tctgccgttc tttctgctgc ctcttttctt
    30781 tgactaccct acttcctcgt cgactgaaca cagccatatc actttgcggg tcacgcactg
    30841 cgggaacagg ctcgatctgc tttgtgaaaa cgcgtttacc gtcgaggaaa ggtggcttca
    30901 gatcgtggac caagatgtga atccgagtgg actcgttgtc gtcgtcgaaa tcggcttcga
    30961 atgttcgtct ctgggcgaca ccagattgta acattcgatt agtctcccaa gcgtccacat
    31021 ccttctgttt ctgaattgct cgtgcactgg cacggctgtt ctgtttcttc tcggtaagcg
    31081 ccgcctccct ctgcgcatcc acccaggtac tctccgcgcc gccgaatggg ttgtgcgagt
    31141 cgtcaccaaa cgtatgccca ttctcttccc cgccatacca gtctcggtcc agcgccatag
    31201 agtcgaagtc ctccaccatt tcctctgggc cttcgaagga tttctggtgc ggcctgctgc
    31261 cattttcgcg cggccttgga gtgttcgatc tggaggaaga aggcgagtcc ttgtggaggc
    31321 gtttctggaa cttgggtcgc ggagctacgg aaaactcgtc gtcatcgagc ttgcggcgct
    31381 tggggctatg tccacggtcc atggtgctgg gcgtcggggt acaaggcggt gagaaggtga
    31441 agcgtagagg tgacacagtg aggtgtgcgc gcagacttgc agtcgaatcg ggtataactc
    31501 caagcagtca aaggtaggct gcactcgcga ggccgtagtc taggtatatt tgggtggggc
    31561 gtgtaggaag atagtcgcca tggcagcagt ggaaatttcg ggggagctgc ggagttttga
    31621 gccacacgcg caccgccaca gccccgccac gcgccaaaaa gttcagcgga aaattccccc
    31681 acgcaagcat ccactatcct gctcacacat cccattgcag cagtcatgtc tatgatcaca
    31741 gcaacagcat gggtgccgcg cggtttcgcg gcacccttcc cgtcaaaata tgtatttgat
    31801 gaggacgagt tcgaccgcat ttccaagctt gcgaagctcc agctcgacga tgcgaaggag
    31861 gatcttgagg acgcccagga ggaagagaag cagaagcagt ctaacggggg caccaagtcc
    31921 aatggtgcag ccgacgctcc ggatactgag tacgccgacc gagctacacc acccatgcgc
    31981 agtactaaca cgcaaccaga gagatcgatg acgacctcaa agagtacgac ctcgagcact
    32041 acgatgacga tgaccaggaa ggcgagggcg acaccatggc catttttgga aatatgaaga
    32101 acctagtcta ccatgagaac gacgacgccg acccgtatat caccatggag ggcggcgccg
    32161 aggaagagga tgaagagcga gaggagctcc agatcttggc tacagacaac ctggttctgg
    32221 caggccggat agaggatgag gttgcccact tggaggttta cgtttacgag gacgaggccg
    32281 acaacatcta cgtgcaccac gacatcatgc tgcccgccat tccgttggct gtcgagtggc
    32341 tggatctccc ggtcggaaag gcaggcgcgg caagtgatgc caagggcaac ttcgtcgcag
    32401 taggcacaat ggaccctgat atcgagcttt ggaatttgga catggtcgac agcatgtacc
    32461 ctgatgccat cctaggacaa ggttcagagg acgcaggggg cgcagacaag cccaaaaaga
    32521 agaagaagaa gaggtcgaag aaggccaacg acgagttcca cgtcgatgcg gttctctcgc
    32581 tcgccgcgaa tcgccatcac cggaatctgc tcgcctcgtc ttccgccgac aagacgatca
    32641 agctttggga tctgaacact actaagtgtg caaagtcata cacgtaccac acggacaagg
    32701 tctgctcggt agcatggaac cccgtggaat ctacagtcct gctcagcgga agttatgacc
    32761 gtaccattgt ggcagcggat atgcgtgctc ccgacgcaaa agcaccacgc tggggcgtgg
    32821 aaagcgacgt cgagatggtc cgctggaacc cacacgaccc gaactacttc tatgtatgtc
    32881 tttcgtcacc ataatttcat gcaaaactga caagacgcag gtttcgaccg agaacggtat
    32941 gatccactac cacgatgctc gcaatgcacc tgccgacccc tcccaaacaa agcccgtctg
    33001 gcttctccaa gcccacgatg actccatctc ctctttcgac atcaaccccg ttatccctgg
    33061 cttcctcgct accggctcaa cagacaagca ggtcaagctg tggaacattc aggagtcagg
    33121 cccatccatg gtcgtcagcc gcgacttggg cgtcggcaag gttttcacca ccacatttgc
    33181 gcccgacaaa gaggtcggct tcagacttgc cgtcgcagga agcaaaggcg cagtgcagat
    33241 ctgggacacc agcaccaacg cagccgtcag ggcggcattt gccaacaagg tgcctgagat
    33301 gaggggcgag gggaaggaca aggttgtggg acttaatgaa cccgaaacag actctgatac
    33361 cgaggagggc gagagtgatg acgaaggtga ggcgggcggt gaaaaaggat gggagagcat
    33421 ggaggaatag acgtaccaga tgggcgtaca ggaaaactaa aaagtcgtta cgatacccaa
    33481 ttcgaaagat ttgtcctacg tctgacctca gcttgtctga ctagtctcgc cagtgtcgaa
    33541 agacccttgc tgcagtcctc gcaacggtgc acagcatcat tctatacata tctgcaacgg
    33601 ccgggcctca gccctagcat gcaccacctg ggaagatgaa tttttttcgc cgatgggaag
    33661 tcgaagatgt ggcaactgca actctggtcg acaagtgtac gaagtttcga acgtcgtcat
    33721 gagcggtttc agcaaagtgg tcgacgagca cggtggaccc ggatgctcgc ttcctgaaaa
    33781 tagcacggca aggcgtgaca tgcaggtacg cgaatgcgca cggtgctgat actcatcatg
    33841 gctggattac gtgggcctgg ctggggtgac atgtcatggg cgagactggg cactctattc
    33901 aagacgggcc ttataattga atgtggccga gtttgttctc tgtttcctgc gttttccatg
    33961 ctataggtag gtgttgtata atgcacggat gagctgggag aacatgttag gggacttctc
    34021 agaacactgg ccaggtgcat gtgcacctgg cgtctggtaa agggaaaaaa agacacctat
    34081 ttcttgcaag cagatatcgt gtgaaggtag tcgcagaaat tccaccgacc agggcgcgcg
    34141 acgaatcatg tcgtcccaat gttcgggccg gtcggtacca gattcggtag tatgtgcatg
    34201 tcccggctcg gagacagatt gcattgtgca gctgccgctg ccagctgtct gccagcatgt
    34261 catacttacc attgcatgcc atggacagca ttccatagcc aaaataatgg cgtccccacg
    34321 tcatcaaaag aaactgcacg taaaattgca aagctacaca ttgtcgccgt catcaacgca
    34381 cagcaaaatc tcacggcccc ctctccaacc agtcaggccc aattcgcaca tgcaggctcg
    34441 gctcaacttg cgcgacaacc agagacttgg ttcaacactc tgctagcgtg gtcgaaagac
    34501 ctcgttggtt cctggaaaag cggagcactc acggatggcg cacgcatcga gttttcgatt
    34561 gtggtccagc ggcccagcta gcagtacacg ctcgcgtcat tgtcgcgctc tcctcttcgt
    34621 agtggccgcg gttgcacacg cgaacgctgc gggtgcggcg atccttcacg actcgtgcct
    34681 caacgcttcc ccctcgctgg gaggtttgtt tcgaaacgac ggtgcgaggg gcgacgaaac
    34741 aacaggcggc atgaagacaa acagaggcgc ccgcgggaga gtcagttcgc gggttcgcgt
    34801 gatgggaggc tcgccaggca cagggcggtc gagtgacgag cagccatttg gcgcccgcaa
    34861 actggatgcg cagactacgc cactccactg ccctccaggc tccacggtgc tataatgctc
    34921 catgcacgcg atccgccgtg gcccgggctt gttcagatgt gggcaggcgt cagattcttc
    34981 gggcacaccc acggggcctt gccggagaat taaatctcac agctgcccgt ccgagcgatg
    35041 aagggtgaag ggcgattggg agcagaagcc aaagagcaag tgcaacggga catgattttc
    35101 attgcgcacc aggcagggca gtcgagttgg ggcgcgtgaa acagccatca tatcgctgag
    35161 ccatgcacga cggcgagagc gggcacgcag gcgaggcggc ccctgtggcc tctgacacgc
    35221 tggcccctca tgcccagggc gctgcaggcc gtgaatggct ggagaggcag agaacaaacg
    35281 acgccctggg cgcgctctaa ggcgttttca gcgacgtgcc cggcagccgt tcgctcaagc
    35341 cgcatccttc cctgcgccct cccacgagcc gtcctgccaa tctctgcaga ggcgaggcgc
    35401 ggcctgggtt agcctaccac agctcggcag ctctcagcga cgtccatggg gccctgcgct
    35461 cagtgcgctg agcccaacgg gctggttttt gaacaacacg ctccccctgc acagagccct
    35521 tccttctcca gagtttcctc tccagagttc tcctcaccct cccttccctc gccttgcttg
    35581 cgtgtgccgt tcgggcaatt cactccctac tactgcgact gcgacccggt gtttgctgct
    35641 ttcgacgctg gacctcacac tctttgacag aaccctttgc ttcatcccac cctatccttc
    35701 acctctcacg tgctgcgagc cagctacccc agaggccgtt gactttgaaa gtccaaaatc
    35761 caaaatccac gaaaaaccgg ctgctgcttt ctgacctgtc gcaccacctc cggactgttt
    35821 gtcaggcaag cgctgcacct gcgaccggcc gtaccacgag cccagtccca ttcaatcacc
    35881 gggttacacc aacagtgcac acacgcactg ccccccaggt actaggcaat tgtgatcagt
    35941 ccctctcaca ctcttcgcac accactgcaa caactgccac caccaccacc gctgtcaccg
    36001 gtgcctcgtc tctgtcaggt gtcctgcatc cggaggtcct cgtggtcacg ccagcccgct
    36061 gctccttcct ctcgcggtcc agcccgtcgc gctaatttat ccgcaaccac ctccccgcac
    36121 acacacctta tcacagaagc ggccccgttt ctgacttgcc gtaaaaggct ccccggccct
    36181 actaccgagt ctacctggcc tctctactgt cgattgatta aaagtgaatc tcacccggat
    36241 taattcgcca ccatgtctat tgctcggagc ttcaccaagc gcatgaagcg tccggccaac
    36301 gatgccccat cctcgcccgc ccaactaccg gcccgcagtc agagtgtaag aaacgctggc
    36361 ttgaccatcg accgtgccaa aatctccgcg cctgttgctc tggtctccac gacaaacatg
    36421 ctcagctaca acgccccgga tattgtgacc atcaagaccc caatgtcgtc gtccacatca
    36481 acacactcag ccgacgactc ggatcacagc ctctccacac gttccagggc atcgtctcac
    36541 gcttcacggg aaaccttgac agacgcctct tcggtgggct cgtcgtcgcc cacttcgcct
    36601 gcaccgaacc acctttccgg ctactttgct gctgccaaca acaccaagac ggtgcgcaaa
    36661 tcatcgtcat caggaaacgt ccgcaagtcg gcatcatcca gcaatctcca gcagctacgt
    36721 gagcaggtcg aggaggagcc cgccgtcccg gcaatcccgg agcgcgcctt gtcccacagt
    36781 aagcgtgcac acgagcgcct cgcacaaaag cggtcgctgc aaaacctctc ccggagccag
    36841 acgacccgtt cgtcccgcga gcaccgcgcc tccatcgaca tgttcaactc agccatcaag
    36901 gaggaagagg cccacccatt cggcaaggaa ctcgagcagc tcaacgaggt cgccgaggag
    36961 ttcaacggcg tggtccgcga cgcagaaatg gaagccgacc ttgccatcat ccgggagcgc
    37021 aacctcgcga ccttctgcgc tgcagactac ctcgcggaga tccagccact gttcagcacg
    37081 cggttcggtc acatcgccca gccggcgccc atggcatgga tatagacacc accctgctgc
    37141 cggccactcg gcgtccaaac gacacggcgt cacgattcta ctttattact tcgactgtat
    37201 atattcacac tttttcgagg agcttccaca cccgctcgct cgatcgcaca taatccttag
    37261 taccaatcca ctctcgccac acacacccca ccccacccca cctatttcct atgtcacggg
    37321 cggtcgcttg cccacttgct gtgggaaagg aaatcggaat ggggaaactc ggcgttacca
    37381 tattttgctt ttgctttcct tttctttcca tcatttattc gataccgggg attaaaaaaa
    37441 atcttaccgg tatacacata cgtgtaggct actacggcct atattatgtt tttttttcac
    37501 atctactaca tacagtattt ttggtcgtgg tagcacggcc gtcctatctt ttacgatttt
    37561 agctgtatat gatggatttg atgtaccatg ttctgtctgt ctgtctgact gacatctgac
    37621 acttatgtgg cttgcttggt ggatggatgg atggagggag aggagatgag agagagagag
    37681 agcaatggat aatcgtgata tatgtatgtc acgcgaaata taccatcttt tttacctatc
    37741 tatctgcttg ttacctgtgc aatagtatgc tgtgctgtgc tatgctgtgc tgtgttttca
    37801 aaaacatcgg cttcggtctc gagctctgtc agatgtaaca aagagtgcgc gtcgcagttc
    37861 cagtcccgct cgtcaggtgc ggggtgagat gcaggtgggg tgcggtgggg tgagaccctt
    37921 ccaactgtcc tgtcccaagt aacaaccaac caaccaacca actgacctac ccgcttgccc
    37981 gcccgcccgc ctgcccgcct gcagtacggc agcggcacaa aatcttaccc aagatacgta
    38041 cacgtagact aagccgtcac aagcaaaaag gcaagaaggc aagaaggcaa tcggacagac
    38101 agcgcccagg cccagaccga accagatcag atcagaccaa gccgagggat cattcacggt
    38161 cggaatcata tgcgcacttg cttgcttgct tgcttgtgat gtccacgcca tagcctacca
    38221 tagcctacca gagcctaccg tgagtggtac ttagtctacc atgcatgcag ggtcgcaggt
    38281 cgcgtcgaat gccggatggc gggtgctgcg gtccggtggg tgggagggga ggggtgcgtg
    38341 attacctagg ttggctggtt ggtctgttgg taggctatac cgctagaggg ggctagaagg
    38401 ctagaaggct agagggggat atgtatgtgt atgtgtgtat acttgtggat gtgcggatgt
    38461 atgtacgtgt ttatgtactg tatgtgtgta tatatgcata tatgtatgtg aggaggggga
    38521 ggggaaggcg gaggggtatg tggggttgtg ggccgtgggc tgtgtgtata tatacataga
    38581 taggtcgcgt atacagaagt gcgcatgtgg tcagaggaat tgtgtgagta tgtatattat
    38641 atgcaatgta tcaacgaagt ctagagatgt aattctgtaa cgagaaaagg gtcttgtggt
    38701 gtattttctt tcctcccatg tatgcagatt gtagtacggt agcatagagg ggtaaatccc
    38761 agcatcatgc gtgcttaatt ggtacacgga ggacgagtag gcagcctaca taagtctaca
    38821 caagtctatg tacgcacggc cgtcgcatgc atctatcgcg gaacctacat acgcgcgcgc
    38881 aaggcgcaac ctccccatcc atccctcgtc cccgagattc tagcctgccg ctgcgcggcc
    38941 tgaacgccgc atacctgcat atatatatgt atccatctct tatataaata aacgcacgta
    39001 gaaatggcag ccgtcacgcg cgtcgcaggc caatcaggac gccgctacct cgtcgagagg
    39061 gtcctgcagg agaaatcagg acccctcgga cgcgtctacc ttgcttcgtg agtctcctcc
    39121 aattgatacg acgcaccgag cgagatagca gaataacttc gcaaacatta aactaaacct
    39181 cgtgcccaga tcaggcaacg agcaattcgt cctgaagagc gttgcgaaaa acgacttcac
    39241 gtacttccaa cgcatgttca gtgatctccg cgagtcccca cacgtgcgcg tagccgtcga
    39301 tgatatcccg gctcactcta tgttcgcgta taggttcgct cgggggcatc tgctttcctt
    39361 cgctcagaga gacgtcccgc ttcccgtgac gaaacgcgtg ttgagggact cgctccgggg
    39421 catcgcggcg ctgcatggga aggggatcgt gaatacggat atcaaagcga acaacatctt
    39481 ggtagattgg gacgacacgg gcggtaccac gaccgtgcat cgggtccaaa ttgccgatat
    39541 ggaggacgcg gcgtatgtac ctgacgggtg tgccgtcgtg gggaggcagg ttgggaattg
    39601 gatgtggcgg agtccggagg cgcatgcctc ggcgcgggtg aataggccag cggatatgtt
    39661 ctcgtttggg gttgttgtaa gattgcgtcc gtgatgttgg gtaccgtgct gttgcttgct
    39721 aacttggtgc tctgcaacgt gtacagtgca tatacgcgct cactaagaga gtcatcttcg
    39781 ccgtcgccga ggaagatctc aaggaaggcg aggacaagct agccatcgta ctcgagcgac
    39841 aattatccta tttctcagat ctggagagtc tagaagggtt gctgcggtat ctaggagata
    39901 gtccctgggc ccaaatattc acagtcatag cagaggggtt cagcgaggag ttccctaggg
    39961 agccattcat gttgtggaaa ggatttgagc cggagtttaa ggacctggtg tcgaagatga
    40021 cgaatgttga cccggagagg aggatcacgg ctcaggaagc gctgttgcat ccttggttct
    40081 cagatgtagt gtgaggagat atcgaggaca tttgagagaa tgttattgta tgaatatgta
    40141 cggaatagtg tactctactc ttggaaaata tgcatgtagt atgacatatg gtctagaaat
    40201 gtaacgatat tcgctgacat tgatactaag tgatgggttc tcgagtaaag ctctgtctga
    40261 aatgcatgtt cgaatcactc atgtgtgtaa tttttacaca gcataagtaa atctatctga
    40321 aatacatcat ccaatcacct atgtgactat tttacctgtg gcgatgacca atctagaatg
    40381 cgctttcata tcacccacgt gagcatttcg cccagggcgc gatcctatat aaatcgcccc
    40441 ttcgcatttc caacttctct ctccatcctc cgctggcatc gacctgacta aaatgcgctc
    40501 gaatactgct tatgcgaatt tccgttctgg ctcgagccta tctaaaacgc gtactcatcc
    40561 cgatcatgtg cgcgttttcc ttgcctgttt aaaacgcctg tcttcgcatt gctcctctct
    40621 gcatcttcct ctggaaatac cttgattaaa aaataggatt ccagcgtctg atgtgaggct
    40681 tgtccctggg cacaagcctt tttgaaagaa ataccttcga tctcccatat atgtgcgctt
    40741 tccctggact tcagcctatc tagaatcaag gtgtccttaa tgcaatgtga ggcttcttcc
    40801 cgctcacaag tctatctaaa aaataaaatg caactgaaac gttcaatgtg agtactttct
    40861 ctgtgcacaa gcctatctaa aaaaaacgca actgaaacgt tcaatgtgag cactctctgt
    40921 gcacaagcct ataattgaaa aaaaaagttt ttggtacagc tgcatgtgtg cgtttcccct
    40981 taggcaaaac gctactctat aaaatgactc ccaaacactc gaatgcgagc gttcttcttc
    41041 tctggtgcaa gcctattcta aaatgcgttc ttgaatttcg taatgtgtgg attcttctct
    41101 ggggagagcc tgtctaaaac ctacgttcaa gctatcgaat gcgggtgttc ttctctggct
    41161 caagcctatt cgaaaaacta ttttcaaaga attgaatgtg agcgttcttc tctggcgcga
    41221 ggatgtctag aaagcatgtt cattgtgctg gatgcgagca ttcctttctg gactcgaagc
    41281 tgattaaaaa tagccttcga tttactctta tgtgtgtgtt cttcgtgtgt gtttatgtat
    41341 ctatttaaaa tgtgtgttgg tttgatttat gtgtgtgttg tggtggaact tttgtaaaag
    41401 ggtagaacca tccgatgtgg tgtgaatatt catcacgcct cagcaatgat gattctatcc
    41461 atcacgtcta atcaacgatg cctctactca tcacaaccga gtaatgctga ctcgacgact
    41521 cgaaaccaaa tatacacacc caattctttc ctcattttcg caacccatca ggtacacctc
    41581 aaatcctttt aataccatca agacatgcta tcatcataat tcatgggata tcataaacac
    41641 tacaactcat ccctcttcac cctctgctga ggctctgcag cctccgcctc cgcctccttc
    41701 tgctcgccta gaatttcctt ctccgcctgc ctctgctgct cctcaaactt tgcattctcc
    41761 acgctctcat cccaaacctt cttttggggt tcttcggccg atcaccgcgg tctgggagga
    41821 ccgtcccgtc acctctcacc acgggaccgt tgtcctccac aggttgctgc tttctaaatt
    41881 gggggtgatc tggaacctcc tccgtgttct gctgctgtgc cttttctgcc atctttccaa
    41941 cttgctgtga tagagattga ggtgggctgg gatcgtgggg aggagctcct cttccaccac
    42001 caccgacacg tacgtagttc ggttgttgct gtccgggttt ccgcggaggt attccacccg
    42061 ttgcgctagg cttgacgatg agacttgtag aagagcttgc gtgcgaattg gcgagggcgg
    42121 ttgtcgttgc cgcggaggtg ggtacgacgg caaagactat gcggaagatg atgttcaggg
    42181 gccagagtat gaaccaggat atcgggccgt agaaccacct cctgaatacc agccagatga
    42241 ccgttgtaat gaggatgtag tatgcagtct caagatacca ggtgtcgctt ttctggctct
    42301 tgaatagggt tgtgactagt gttttgctgt tggcaaggag gccgttgagg tccgagtatt
    42361 tctctccgag atctgcaagc gcagcagtag attgttcaag ggtctcttgg gcgaattttg
    42421 agcgcgaaag ctcactttgc atagaatgaa gggtctctcg gagggcagct gtcacatctg
    42481 cagacgcctg cgtgacaatc tcgtcttcgt tgaggccctg tccacggcga cgatgtgtgg
    42541 atgacggtgt agatgtaccg gtgccggatt gcaggtttga gaagaggagt tcacgttcct
    42601 tgattttggc gcggtcggcg ttgtgtttgg ctgtcagttg cgctttgcgg tattgtgatc
    42661 gagaactgga gaaaacaaaa ttagcaatcc cagtagcaat tcttgggtga aaagagaccc
    42721 acgttttcaa gtcctcagat aatcttgcaa gtagcaccgc aagtctgctc ttgtccccgc
    42781 cttttgtact gtcccttcgt cttcctgagg tttccgtacc aagaaagtcc tcgacttctt
    42841 gtctgaccaa ctcaagctcc tcttcaattt ctttcaggct ctcatgtatc tcagcactga
    42901 gctccaatcg tacatccccc tcttctgaat ttagcggctg gcttccaggc tggaaatcga
    42961 gtttcgcaag acgttggatg agttggtgga ctcctttatt cgagtcggac agggcgctaa
    43021 ggcgtgttgt cagggtctgc gcggtggagg gaagcggggg catggtgaac tggatgcggc
    43081 cagggtggaa gcaacgggca atgacgcgcc gctgtttctt agggctgtcg gcgtttaatt
    43141 tctccgcttc tccgcggcgg cgctcggacc aagagtgcca gtttctcgag acggaggtgt
    43201 gtgagggcta gcccaattgc ttgattgttc tgggagtgtt acttggtatg acttgtatct
    43261 gatggaggaa attgtcatcg ctaattactg atagacacca attctttgct cgcttgcgcc
    43321 tacagtctac ctccgttcaa aatgatcacc cgattcctca cagacgtccg cgtcaagttc
    43381 aaccctttct ccgcacgcgc gaagcccgca cggctttttc tgtccttgat cccaccgaat
    43441 gcgcgtgcag atggcatgaa agtagagaca aagatgctgc cgaggacgag caaggagccc
    43501 gcaacgctgg atgtgaagtt cagtatgtga taggacaggg aaatgatgtt gcgcatatct
    43561 aacaatccca cagaagatgg taaagagctt aagctcgagc tggagaagat gcggataact
    43621 gaggtcatgg aagaggtgga tcgacactcg cgattacttg cacgcaagga ggagttatcg
    43681 ggcaactgag gaagcataac gacgagaata tccagtaggg aaggaaagac ttcaaatcac
    43741 tccagcgaaa tttccagcga gcaatgtggc gggttgatct ctgtataata taggccagga
    43801 tggtacaaaa ggcggcccac gcattgccgg cctaccgtcc ctttacgcat cacggtgcat
    43861 gtacgaatac tgtatggatt ggacacttgc attgcatgga gtcatggtat tgagagcgta
    43921 agatacgtga tcattcgtgg acggatcaaa agatcccatg ttttacgtag acctcaatct
    43981 acatgtgtca cacgactttt gtctagccta agcatgatag gtaacactgt gctctgctga
    44041 agtaaacgcc atcatcgtgt acctcgtgtc tacgcagagg gggcaccgct gatgaagaac
    44101 cacttgtcga tgctgggatc aatgggggcg ggggcctggt tctcgccctg agggatgttg
    44161 aactgggcag ggtcggtacg ctcttgcgaa tgagcaacgg tggtgttggc actgcaatga
    44221 catcagtaaa ggcccgtatg tgctgcacgg ttgaacttac atggagacgt cgcccttggg
    44281 ggtcttgccg gtgatgagac gctcccaagc ctcggcacac tcacggacga tgtccatggc
    44341 gtacttcttg ttcttgcact cgccggagaa tgcaaactgg ttctcgggct tgccatcggg
    44401 gatcttgtag atgcggaacc actcgttggt ggccctcagg agaccaggaa ggtggcgctc
    44461 gacgtcctcg acatcgttga gcttgggtgc aagcgggtcg ttgacgttga tgacaatgat
    44521 cttccagtcg gtctcctcct cgtcaagcag agccatgaca ccgaggacct tgacctggat
    44581 aacatcaccg ggcttggata caagctcacc aatctcgcac acgtccaatg ggtcgttgtc
    44641 acccttcgcc ttggtctcgg ggtggatggc attggggtct tcccaggtct atgcaatgct
    44701 gtcagtgtat gcgccgatat cggtggttgt attgtcgtac ctgggggaag gcaccgtagt
    44761 tccaaaggta gcccttgtgg gggaagcagt tacggacgta gcggagcttg cccttcttga
    44821 tgtcctgctt gatggggttg agggtctcct ccttggagat ctgaagtatg gtcagtcgag
    44881 aagttcaagg cggggtagct tggtggagtg gaaggggacc aggcacatcc tgcgcagggt
    44941 cccagtgcat gcacaactca tcgaccagaa acatggaacc tgcacgccag ctcgacgatg
    45001 cgtcccgggt cgttggcctt tgcattgcgc ataccatggc ggcgggaagg taccgtcccg
    45061 tcgcagggtg gggggcaggt acgcacctcc atcttcgcgt tggtccagcg ggggacctcg
    45121 acgatcatgt tgaggatggt ctgctgctcg ttggcataca gagggatgtc gtggaagggc
    45181 gagacgggct ggccatcctt ctcgatgtag atgcggtgct cgagggtgtt ggcagcgcca
    45241 atcttgcggg ctgtgtactg gctcttggaa gccattgtgt atgttcgggt ggggtggagg
    45301 tgtcctgcca gctgctgcgt tcgagagtgg attttgttga ccgtagcggg cgtggtgggg
    45361 ctggcaggca cggaggggcg ttggcaatgg tgattagcca cactgacgaa agagacgccc
    45421 gtagcccgat gcgcaggcct gggcgaagca gtcaggaaaa ggttcgggcg ggagagagca
    45481 gcacgtttct ggcccaaaat gagccgcgca ggtgatgaaa tgcggcacat gcagccaatt
    45541 gataataata caccactgaa aaggactaga cacacgtgcg gctatcaaaa cactgcggag
    45601 actgatgcga gagccgaggg caaagggcaa aatcgcgacc cgaatcggcg gagggtcacg
    45661 tgtaccgtcg aagccacgca cggatcgcca gtcagtcgac gtacaacgac ccaacctcta
    45721 cccagtgagt gaatgcatta catcttacac taacagaata cttatatgaa ttggtttctt
    45781 gacatcaatg caccaattgt gtagatgtta tcctcgtacg tgggagatga aaccagggct
    45841 tcaaatggct tgaactcttc gactctgtct tttgattaac atcacaagaa cctgtacagg
    45901 tccctttttg actctactta tgtacaactc cactatctag cctttgatac tgtagacttg
    45961 tagacaattt cactaaccag acgatacctc ccattcaata taacttatga ggacgccaga
    46021 acctaggtct agcagcgatg tcgcttcgat gttggttctt ctctacaaag atgtcacccg
    46081 atgactctgc ggtcgcctcg tcatatggaa gagacccaaa tccatagctt tccgatccaa
    46141 tctcttcagc caaatcatgc cgactataat caaattcttc ttcgtcaaaa tactcgttct
    46201 gggccatata tggtgctgat gtttctacag gttggaatat cgtctccgat atttcatgtc
    46261 gtcgttgtcc ttgctgctcg tatatgctag agcgatttgc ttttggcgga tcgggacgaa
    46321 agacccctcc agataccgca aatctcacag ttggaatcct tcgaatggtt ggaggtaacg
    46381 cggagttgga attcgtattg ctttgaggct gatcctctgg gaatcctgct cgagcacaag
    46441 gctgccgtac ttgagctttc cttccttctt ggaatgctga gttacagtgt tccaagattt
    46501 gcccaagact gctggaggat gtctgttgtt cagcctcttg ctgacgatgc tctggctcac
    46561 atctaaagtc atcaatagga tgactcgaag gttcaagagg ctgtatgtga agagaatagt
    46621 ttttgatttt agaactaggt gagacgtggg gtaggtcgac ttttttatac cgatgactgc
    46681 ttttgtttgg tgcgacgggc ggcattgacg aggaagaagc aacagtttcc aagttccggc
    46741 gcagtgcaat ctgatctacg acactggcgt gatgcggtgg agatgtatgt tggggcaaag
    46801 agtgtgatcg ggacagtcgt gcatttgtcg gaggaagtga cgaaacttga aatcgttctc
    46861 caacatcatc atcatccatt aggtgtctag tcactgttga aggcgctggc agcaagtgca
    46921 acgattcact gccacaagcg tcatctgtct ctagtcggca agatataggg ttgggctgac
    46981 cactgtctcc tgtcatcccc gagcgaagtc gtgctggcgg gacgctgggt gccaagatag
    47041 actctgacca cgatatgtta cttccacttt catggcatga cctgg
//
