# Supplementary material for: A draft genome of the ascomycotal fungal species Pseudopithomyces maydicus (family Didymosphaeriaceae)
Source: bioRxiv preprint, doi:10.1101/2022.11.26.518055, version 1 (2022-11-29)
Supplement: Supplementary Results [file 518055_file09.zip › antiSMASH_download/contig_17.region002.gbk]

LOCUS       contig_17              46643 bp    DNA     linear   UNK 01-JAN-1980
DEFINITION  contig_17.
ACCESSION   contig_17
VERSION     contig_17
KEYWORDS    .
SOURCE      
  ORGANISM  
            .
COMMENT     ##antiSMASH-Data-START##
            Version      :: 6.0.1
            Run date     :: 2022-03-15 04:58:58
            NOTE: This is a single cluster extracted from a larger record!
            Orig. start  :: 3156184
            Orig. end    :: 3202827
            ##antiSMASH-Data-END##
FEATURES             Location/Qualifiers
     protocluster    1..46643
                     /aStool="rule-based-clusters"
                     /contig_edge="False"
                     /core_location="join{[3182563:3182827](-),
                     [3182288:3182559](-), [3177922:3181854](-),
                     [3176306:3177875](-), [3176184:3176217](-)}"
                     /cutoff="20000"
                     /detection_rule="cds(PKS_AT and (PKS_KS or ene_KS or mod_KS
                     or hyb_KS or itr_KS or tra_KS))"
                     /neighbourhood="20000"
                     /product="T1PKS"
                     /protocluster_number="1"
                     /tool="antismash"
     proto_core      complement(join(20001..20033,20123..21691,21739..25670,
                     26105..26375,26380..26643))
                     /aStool="rule-based-clusters"
                     /tool="antismash"
                     /cutoff="20000"
                     /detection_rule="cds(PKS_AT and (PKS_KS or ene_KS or mod_KS
                     or hyb_KS or itr_KS or tra_KS))"
                     /neighbourhood="20000"
                     /product="T1PKS"
                     /protocluster_number="1"
     cand_cluster    1..46643
                     /SMILES="CC(=O)C(=O)O"
                     /candidate_cluster_number="1"
                     /contig_edge="False"
                     /detection_rules="cds(PKS_AT and (PKS_KS or ene_KS or
                     mod_KS or hyb_KS or itr_KS or tra_KS))"
                     /kind="single"
                     /product="T1PKS"
                     /protoclusters="1"
                     /tool="antismash"
     region          1..46643
                     /candidate_cluster_numbers="1"
                     /contig_edge="False"
                     /product="T1PKS"
                     /region_number="2"
                     /rules="cds(PKS_AT and (PKS_KS or ene_KS or mod_KS or
                     hyb_KS or itr_KS or tra_KS))"
                     /tool="antismash"
     PFAM_domain     join(416..430,547..796,846..1072)
                     /aSDomain="TCTP"
                     /aSTool="clusterhmmer"
                     /database="32.0"
                     /db_xref="PF00838.17"
                     /description="Translationally controlled tumour protein"
                     /detection="hmmscan"
                     /domain_id="clusterhmmer_input.path1.gene911_0007"
                     /evalue="2.90E-70"
                     /label="input.path1.gene911"
                     /locus_tag="input.path1.gene911"
                     /protein_end="164"
                     /protein_start="0"
                     /score="235.9"
                     /tool="antismash"
                     /translation="MIIFKDSLTGDEIISDSYNLKEVDGIAYEADCKKITIGVDNIDIG
                     ANASAEEATEDADDQAQTVIDVVHSFRLNETSFDKKGYLVHLKGYMKAVKAKLTEKGAS
                     ADEIAAFEKGAQAFAKKIVGNFKDYEFLIGESMDPDGMVVLLNYREDGVTPFVTVWKHG
                     L"
     CDS             join(416..430,547..796,846..1090)
                     /Name="input.path1.gene911"
                     /gene="input.path1.gene911"
                     /source="GlimmerHMM"
                     /transl_table=1
                     /translation="MIIFKDSLTGDEIISDSYNLKEVDGIAYEADCKKITIGVDNIDIG
                     ANASAEEATEDADDQAQTVIDVVHSFRLNETSFDKKGYLVHLKGYMKAVKAKLTEKGAS
                     ADEIAAFEKGAQAFAKKIVGNFKDYEFLIGESMDPDGMVVLLNYREDGVTPFVTVWKHG
                     LDEMKV"
     CDS             4164..5201
                     /ID="input.cds912.1"
                     /Name="input.path1.gene912"
                     /Note="single-exon"
                     /gene="input.path1.gene912"
                     /phase="0"
                     /source="GlimmerHMM"
                     /transl_table=1
                     /translation="MDVFINTKLHPTNLCIICSEYFSAQHLPVALPCHHIFGHGCIKKW
                     LRDGRGNTNSCPCCRHEIYKPAADPTFDDASIWQALCEQSSDRIHDFMTEIWHRIPKLF
                     ADEPSRPFIISALFERALIPALEHAAHANNDRGPFHDAFSLVVSTWNSLGRPNRATGIA
                     IPLIRLVRLMTQTSSILPKWLTTVSRTSMLFWRANVCLGTSASSTEISWAHLVEASRLA
                     NPQYFPFLHLYTVLLSQNIVHSRPAHTGPTAQEVEHRCCWKIGGEEWGAWPEKGFLVSV
                     DAVYRELVRNQLQEKKLSLRGHDEEKGIVMGLWAMAVWRREGGPSMEGTALRRKVSGGW
                     GSGGE"
     PFAM_domain     4203..4343
                     /aSDomain="zf-RING_2"
                     /aSTool="clusterhmmer"
                     /database="32.0"
                     /db_xref="PF13639.6"
                     /description="Ring finger domain"
                     /detection="hmmscan"
                     /domain_id="clusterhmmer_input.path1.gene912_0008"
                     /evalue="2.90E-08"
                     /label="input.path1.gene912"
                     /locus_tag="input.path1.gene912"
                     /protein_end="60"
                     /protein_start="13"
                     /score="33.9"
                     /tool="antismash"
                     /translation="LCIICSEYFSAQHLPVALPCHHIFGHGCIKKWLRDGRGNTNSCPC
                     CR"
     CDS             join(5395..5405,5476..5525,5874..6455,6482..6525,
                     6595..6600)
                     /Name="input.path1.gene913"
                     /gene="input.path1.gene913"
                     /source="GlimmerHMM"
                     /transl_table=1
                     /translation="MFWHSRTLRHDVGKCLDDVQTMASTFTLNILLTLATLLKISTAIC
                     TREALLASAQAYINAQKAGNASALSLSPNFKYLQNNKERALSTGILSTPYTLDLVRSTA
                     DTIACASYTMWISTSSSKPYVVGTQLQHENDTATISVIDTIAATTGDLFFDAKKTLGYI
                     QKEDWTPINDTAGMPSRELLKSVGDAYLDMWTDKGAADRIPWGTSCERVEGKFAEGWER
                     EAEWNEEG"
     CDS             complement(join(6843..7139,7201..7482))
                     /Name="input.path1.gene914"
                     /gene="input.path1.gene914"
                     /gene_functions="biosynthetic-additional (smcogs)
                     SMCOG1027:isochorismatase (Score: 70.3; E-value: 2.6e-21)"
                     /gene_kind="biosynthetic-additional"
                     /phase="0"
                     /source="GlimmerHMM"
                     /transl_table=1
                     /translation="MATKSFRDLLGIPASTASTSDSALIIIDAQNEYASGALTVTNAAA
                     SGKVIAELLERYRKANGKVIHVLHKTPEGAPIFTPGTELADEFKELKAKDGETTIWKQF
                     PGSFEQTNLHETLQGWGVKKVVLVGYMAHVCVSTTAREAFQSGYDVILVEDGIGDRDIP
                     GVQGDEVTRVALAELADVFGTVVKSSEIQ"
     PFAM_domain     complement(join(6858..7139,7201..7419))
                     /aSDomain="Isochorismatase"
                     /aSTool="clusterhmmer"
                     /database="32.0"
                     /db_xref="PF00857.20"
                     /db_xref="GO:0003824"
                     /description="Isochorismatase family"
                     /detection="hmmscan"
                     /domain_id="clusterhmmer_input.path1.gene914_0009"
                     /evalue="6.20E-41"
                     /gene_ontologies="GO:0003824: catalytic activity"
                     /label="input.path1.gene914"
                     /locus_tag="input.path1.gene914"
                     /protein_end="188"
                     /protein_start="21"
                     /score="140.5"
                     /tool="antismash"
                     /translation="SALIIIDAQNEYASGALTVTNAAASGKVIAELLERYRKANGKVIH
                     VLHKTPEGAPIFTPGTELADEFKELKAKDGETTIWKQFPGSFEQTNLHETLQGWGVKKV
                     VLVGYMAHVCVSTTAREAFQSGYDVILVEDGIGDRDIPGVQGDEVTRVALAELADVFGT
                     VVKS"
     CDS             join(9048..9201,9421..9490,9545..9900,10138..10198,
                     10763..11696)
                     /Name="input.path1.gene915"
                     /gene="input.path1.gene915"
                     /source="GlimmerHMM"
                     /transl_table=1
                     /translation="MEKNIIARAANRWHFWTRYQSAGIDFGDWIALFTLCLAPVIAHLM
                     VGVPDPNTCWDTGEEIMIESRKYLVQKPTSPRIDIVSSSAVQTLIATLQGAQALYYVIG
                     SYTGKRDYTGLLNLATLLQPLAILGLFRLPAALWLSPHYAYQRLDGKTHLPSTGENINS
                     QINLKQYLRPAWSIMGFTTRMSFLIPLLALSTETRKTWCGAWTTVPVPKFCSANSYTPM
                     KRDVEDIGAHCQMPYCHVLDFLPFRCESCKSTFCLDHRSELAHKCPKEGDWARRRNGRD
                     TTVPLSALSEKPSLYSHDQQCYEKSCKTLINTSRMPANQCSTCNRSYCLPHRFPEDHDC
                     KNVKPAGARLGMIQQQRERGLTALGKLKVWAEKKRAEDAAKQQPKKSGFLGLGSKSSSA
                     AREALAAANELKRSAKGDASVPQDKRVYLHVEASADTTKAKYPTGKFYYNKEWTVGRVL
                     DMAAKALQVQNVNNRGGGEEEKLRVFHVEGGRLLKFSEKIGEPCQTGNMIVLLRGVGSG
                     EPDLIDL"
     PFAM_domain     10818..10931
                     /aSDomain="zf-AN1"
                     /aSTool="clusterhmmer"
                     /database="32.0"
                     /db_xref="PF01428.16"
                     /db_xref="GO:0008270"
                     /description="AN1-like Zinc finger"
                     /detection="hmmscan"
                     /domain_id="clusterhmmer_input.path1.gene915_0010"
                     /evalue="1.10E-10"
                     /gene_ontologies="GO:0008270: zinc ion binding"
                     /label="input.path1.gene915"
                     /locus_tag="input.path1.gene915"
                     /protein_end="270"
                     /protein_start="232"
                     /score="41.5"
                     /tool="antismash"
                     /translation="CQMPYCHVLDFLPFRCESCKSTFCLDHRSELAHKCPKE"
     PFAM_domain     11025..11150
                     /aSDomain="zf-AN1"
                     /aSTool="clusterhmmer"
                     /database="32.0"
                     /db_xref="PF01428.16"
                     /db_xref="GO:0008270"
                     /description="AN1-like Zinc finger"
                     /detection="hmmscan"
                     /domain_id="clusterhmmer_input.path1.gene915_0011"
                     /evalue="2.00E-10"
                     /gene_ontologies="GO:0008270: zinc ion binding"
                     /label="input.path1.gene915"
                     /locus_tag="input.path1.gene915"
                     /protein_end="343"
                     /protein_start="301"
                     /score="40.6"
                     /tool="antismash"
                     /translation="CYEKSCKTLINTSRMPANQCSTCNRSYCLPHRFPEDHDCKNV"
     CDS             join(12403..12458,12740..12791,12951..12956)
                     /Name="input.path1.gene916"
                     /gene="input.path1.gene916"
                     /source="GlimmerHMM"
                     /transl_table=1
                     /translation="MNVPVSGPYFPAAGPLGQVTEARASRIINDNVLSGIT"
     CDS             join(18078..18101,18604..19094,19528..19540,19643..19645)
                     /Name="input.path1.gene917"
                     /gene="input.path1.gene917"
                     /source="GlimmerHMM"
                     /transl_table=1
                     /translation="MNRSSFSLPTPPDRPAPSHSAASNPMATPSVVQAGEMMLIISLVL
                     ILFVVLSVCLHLYLKRQKRRRRKTSPKKKAGKDSDAQPELQSKEKSFAELVGTPLCEMG
                     ESEPRHEMEDAEVMERHTLAEPENPHNNPVYFVSPLTPHYDDGEVFGDMSTLTTTEPEA
                     GVYALYHARKYSG"
     CDS             complement(join(20001..20033,20123..21691,21739..25670,
                     26105..26375,26380..26643))
                     /NRPS_PKS="Domain: SAT (4-201). E-value: 9.4e-30. Score:
                     95.7. Matches aSDomain:
                     nrpspksdomains_input.path1.gene918_SAT.1"
                     /NRPS_PKS="Domain: PKS_KS(Iterative-KS) (256-686). E-value:
                     2.3e-145. Score: 476.5. Matches aSDomain:
                     nrpspksdomains_input.path1.gene918_PKS_KS.1"
                     /NRPS_PKS="Domain: PKS_AT (786-1082). E-value: 7.6e-89.
                     Score: 289.7. Matches aSDomain:
                     nrpspksdomains_input.path1.gene918_PKS_AT.1"
                     /NRPS_PKS="Domain: PT (1168-1487). E-value: 4.8e-114.
                     Score: 372.7. Matches aSDomain:
                     nrpspksdomains_input.path1.gene918_PT.1"
                     /NRPS_PKS="Domain: ACP (1554-1612). E-value: 8.4e-14.
                     Score: 43.4. Matches aSDomain:
                     nrpspksdomains_input.path1.gene918_ACP.1"
                     /NRPS_PKS="Domain: PP-binding (1665-1730). E-value:
                     3.9e-11. Score: 35.1. Matches aSDomain:
                     nrpspksdomains_input.path1.gene918_PP-binding.1"
                     /NRPS_PKS="Domain: Thioesterase (1778-2018). E-value:
                     2.1e-30. Score: 98.6. Matches aSDomain:
                     nrpspksdomains_input.path1.gene918_Thioesterase.1"
                     /NRPS_PKS="type: Type I Iterative PKS"
                     /Name="input.path1.gene918"
                     /gene="input.path1.gene918"
                     /gene_functions="biosynthetic (rule-based-clusters) T1PKS:
                     PKS_AT"
                     /gene_functions="biosynthetic (rule-based-clusters) T1PKS:
                     itr_KS"
                     /gene_functions="biosynthetic-additional
                     (rule-based-clusters) PP-binding"
                     /gene_functions="biosynthetic-additional (smcogs)
                     SMCOG1093:Beta-ketoacyl synthase (Score: 79.6; E-value:
                     3.2e-24)"
                     /gene_kind="biosynthetic"
                     /sec_met_domain="PP-binding (E-value: 7e-10, bitscore:
                     35.4, seeds: 164, tool: rule-based-clusters)"
                     /sec_met_domain="PKS_AT (E-value: 1.6e-87, bitscore: 289.7,
                     seeds: 1682, tool: rule-based-clusters)"
                     /sec_met_domain="itr_KS (E-value: 2e-160, bitscore: 530.3,
                     seeds: 96, tool: rule-based-clusters)"
                     /source="GlimmerHMM"
                     /transl_table=1
                     /translation="MSISLFPDQLPNTRGLIRRAHEARRRTVLVKSFLEKAYSAIRAEV
                     WNLPRDIRNQIPPFNSIFDLSERHAASKVQRVEVSSALLVIAERILSGISTRLSIKATT
                     IANCYGCSHHEQDARSLGSTDNLLVGIGLGQLSAAAVACAANIIELPDIAVESARLAFR
                     TGAIVEKYSIPTRHSEAITDILRKPVQWSSITNSVSNDPLVAHGAQLAGFEVSQATRSL
                     QAAIEKDGKAVVLHDLAHWAGATTGSNPTQTPSNIAIVGMSGRFPGAADVEALWQVLVQ
                     GKDMHKQIPKDRFDPETHYDPNGKINNTSHSPFGAFIDEPGLFDARFFHMSPTEATQTD
                     PMHRLALVTAYEALEQSGFVLNSTPSSQQDRVGTFYGQTSDDWREVNAAQNIGTYFIPG
                     GIRAFAPGRISYYFGFRGPSYSVDTACSSSMAAIQIACSSLRSGECDTAIAGGANILTA
                     PDLFAGLSRGQFLSKTGSCKTWDSKADGYCRADGVGSVVLKRLDDAINDKNNILGVILG
                     TATNHSADAISITHPHAGNQAYLYQSVLHEAGVNPLDVSYVEMHGTGTQAGDMAEIGSV
                     TTVFAPEHARGSDPNKALHIGAVKSNIGHGEAAAGIGALIKVLLMLQKNTIPKHVGIKH
                     EINPGFPNLITRNIKVPYENTPYPRPDDADRIIFLNNFSAAGGNTAMLIRDGPIRTKPE
                     GTDPRAFLPFITSAKSLTSLAQQIKALVAVASNVAANDFASLSYTLTARRMHHNYRVGV
                     AASSLDELRTLLLAKADEGQFSPVPSASPKTAFVFTGQGAYYAGLGKTLIEQSKIFRST
                     ILHLNQLAVTQGFPSFLPALNDASTDKITALETQLALVSVQISLLALWKSWGVKPSVVV
                     GHSLGEYAALYAAGVLTMEDTIYLVGSRARLLLEHCTENTHAMLVVKGSASTVEDTLQY
                     VQYEIACLNSPSETVIAGSLHQIDAANAILTKAGLKTTLLNLPYAFHSAQVDPILDAFE
                     ELACGVTFNTPTIPIISPLLSEVVEDAGVFNPSYLCRHARYTVNFYEALENAKSEGFVA
                     EKTVFVEVGPHPICSGMIKKILSSSVHTVGSLNKNENSWKSLSKSLTSLHTAGIPVDFG
                     EFHRDFDEAHELLSLPAYNFDNKNYWIQYVNDWCLHKTEPRTIVQKIEDVAPAAPPRSK
                     LSTSSVHRIVSENYEGPTGKIITESDVNDPVFRAAVSGHQVNNTSLCPSSILADIALTI
                     GEYAWKEINPNTTVPGVSCNDMEVFKPLILRDQAESRILEVTANVDLTKGEAKLRFQSI
                     DKSSTSQFTLHATCVITYEDITTWQNSWNSISYLLEGRIDILKERLAKNQADKLSRGLA
                     YKLFSTFVDYKAPFQGMEEVIIDGDNFEGTSTVKFQTTEKDGNYHVSPFWIDSLVHLGG
                     FILNGTTAIDTSKFVHISHGWKAIKFAETLDKSKTYNAYVKMQQTGETNVIAGDVYIFE
                     GGKIIGVCVGLKFQRIPRTVLDTFLPLKPVAPRPVEAVSKPSVMAGFPVPKPTPLAIDA
                     KKLDSAITAKLVKPLISPALEIISKVMAVISTESELLQEELGDDCEFSSLGIDSLLSLQ
                     ILGKLREAADLDLPPHIFTDCETIGELKAYLNKTYGSESTVADEGPTLVDDESFSTDEI
                     STPASIATPSDLEIDSESSTSSDLLQLFCETISEQMGVPIDDVIGSNDLLSLGIDSLMN
                     MTLCGVLREKIEIELDSDFFLTHTSVEAIAGFLNPTVELPKPKKEPSKKSLAKPNAKAA
                     SSGPIRRAVSILIQGKPRTATKTLFLLPDGSGSATSYASIPAIDPSVAVFGLNCPYMVN
                     PTEWTNGISGVATMYLDEVRRRQPKGPYHLGGWSAGGVIAYEATLQLLAAGEQVESLVL
                     LDAPCPFELDPLPSCLHDFFAEVGLIGSDDGAKLPDWLLPHFSSTIKALDEYEPQPIPA
                     SAALRAPKVLAIWAKYGICRYPDSPRPEVRGAENKSVKWFLDNRKEFGSNGWERLLGSS
                     KFTCEKVDGDHFTIMKARDLDVADAIKAFV"
     aSDomain        complement(join(20016..20033,20123..20824))
                     /ASF="active site serine present: True"
                     /aSDomain="Thioesterase"
                     /aSTool="nrps_pks_domains"
                     /database="nrpspksdomains.hmm"
                     /detection="hmmscan"
                     /domain_id="nrpspksdomains_input.path1.gene918_Thioesterase
                     .1"
                     /evalue="2.10E-30"
                     /label="input.path1.gene918_Thioesterase.1"
                     /locus_tag="input.path1.gene918"
                     /protein_end="2018"
                     /protein_start="1778"
                     /score="98.6"
                     /tool="antismash"
                     /translation="TLFLLPDGSGSATSYASIPAIDPSVAVFGLNCPYMVNPTEWTNGI
                     SGVATMYLDEVRRRQPKGPYHLGGWSAGGVIAYEATLQLLAAGEQVESLVLLDAPCPFE
                     LDPLPSCLHDFFAEVGLIGSDDGAKLPDWLLPHFSSTIKALDEYEPQPIPASAALRAPK
                     VLAIWAKYGICRYPDSPRPEVRGAENKSVKWFLDNRKEFGSNGWERLLGSSKFTCEKVD
                     GDHFTIMKARDLDVADAI"
     aSModule        20016..21163
                     /domains="nrpspksdomains_input.path1.gene918_PP-binding.1"
                     /domains="nrpspksdomains_input.path1.gene918_Thioesterase.1
                     "
                     /final_module
                     /incomplete
                     /locus_tags="input.path1.gene918"
                     /tool="antismash"
                     /type="unknown"
     PFAM_domain     complement(20126..20824)
                     /aSDomain="Thioesterase"
                     /aSTool="clusterhmmer"
                     /database="32.0"
                     /db_xref="PF00975.20"
                     /db_xref="GO:0009058"
                     /db_xref="GO:0016788"
                     /description="Thioesterase domain"
                     /detection="hmmscan"
                     /domain_id="clusterhmmer_input.path1.gene918_0019"
                     /evalue="9.70E-25"
                     /gene_ontologies="GO:0009058: biosynthetic process"
                     /gene_ontologies="GO:0016788: hydrolase activity, acting on
                     ester bonds"
                     /label="input.path1.gene918"
                     /locus_tag="input.path1.gene918"
                     /protein_end="2011"
                     /protein_start="1778"
                     /score="88.0"
                     /tool="antismash"
                     /translation="TLFLLPDGSGSATSYASIPAIDPSVAVFGLNCPYMVNPTEWTNGI
                     SGVATMYLDEVRRRQPKGPYHLGGWSAGGVIAYEATLQLLAAGEQVESLVLLDAPCPFE
                     LDPLPSCLHDFFAEVGLIGSDDGAKLPDWLLPHFSSTIKALDEYEPQPIPASAALRAPK
                     VLAIWAKYGICRYPDSPRPEVRGAENKSVKWFLDNRKEFGSNGWERLLGSSKFTCEKVD
                     GDHFTIMKARD"
     CDS_motif       complement(20573..20647)
                     /aSTool="nrps_pks_domains"
                     /database="abmotifs"
                     /detection="hmmscan"
                     /domain_id="nrpspksmotif_input.path1.gene918_0007"
                     /evalue="2.10E-13"
                     /label="NRPS-te1"
                     /locus_tag="input.path1.gene918"
                     /protein_end="1862"
                     /protein_start="1837"
                     /score="42.5"
                     /tool="antismash"
                     /translation="QPKGPYHLGGWSAGGVIAYEATLQL"
     aSDomain        complement(20969..21163)
                     /aSDomain="PP-binding"
                     /aSTool="nrps_pks_domains"
                     /database="nrpspksdomains.hmm"
                     /detection="hmmscan"
                     /domain_id="nrpspksdomains_input.path1.gene918_PP-binding.1
                     "
                     /evalue="3.90E-11"
                     /label="input.path1.gene918_PP-binding.1"
                     /locus_tag="input.path1.gene918"
                     /protein_end="1730"
                     /protein_start="1665"
                     /score="35.1"
                     /tool="antismash"
                     /translation="FCETISEQMGVPIDDVIGSNDLLSLGIDSLMNMTLCGVLREKIEI
                     ELDSDFFLTHTSVEAIAGFL"
     PFAM_domain     complement(20969..21163)
                     /aSDomain="PP-binding"
                     /aSTool="clusterhmmer"
                     /database="32.0"
                     /db_xref="PF00550.25"
                     /description="Phosphopantetheine attachment site"
                     /detection="hmmscan"
                     /domain_id="clusterhmmer_input.path1.gene918_0018"
                     /evalue="9.00E-10"
                     /label="input.path1.gene918"
                     /locus_tag="input.path1.gene918"
                     /protein_end="1730"
                     /protein_start="1665"
                     /score="38.8"
                     /tool="antismash"
                     /translation="FCETISEQMGVPIDDVIGSNDLLSLGIDSLMNMTLCGVLREKIEI
                     ELDSDFFLTHTSVEAIAGFL"
     aSDomain        complement(21323..21496)
                     /ASF="found active site serine: True"
                     /ASF="non-beta-branching ACP"
                     /aSDomain="ACP"
                     /aSTool="nrps_pks_domains"
                     /database="nrpspksdomains.hmm"
                     /detection="hmmscan"
                     /domain_id="nrpspksdomains_input.path1.gene918_ACP.1"
                     /evalue="8.40E-14"
                     /label="input.path1.gene918_ACP.1"
                     /locus_tag="input.path1.gene918"
                     /protein_end="1612"
                     /protein_start="1554"
                     /score="43.4"
                     /tool="antismash"
                     /translation="ELLQEELGDDCEFSSLGIDSLLSLQILGKLREAADLDLPPHIFTD
                     CETIGELKAYLNK"
     aSModule        21323..25437
                     /complete
                     /domains="nrpspksdomains_input.path1.gene918_PKS_KS.1"
                     /domains="nrpspksdomains_input.path1.gene918_PKS_AT.1"
                     /domains="nrpspksdomains_input.path1.gene918_ACP.1"
                     /iterative
                     /locus_tags="input.path1.gene918"
                     /monomer_pairings="mal -> mal"
                     /tool="antismash"
                     /type="pks"
     PFAM_domain     complement(21329..21526)
                     /aSDomain="PP-binding"
                     /aSTool="clusterhmmer"
                     /database="32.0"
                     /db_xref="PF00550.25"
                     /description="Phosphopantetheine attachment site"
                     /detection="hmmscan"
                     /domain_id="clusterhmmer_input.path1.gene918_0017"
                     /evalue="1.30E-08"
                     /label="input.path1.gene918"
                     /locus_tag="input.path1.gene918"
                     /protein_end="1610"
                     /protein_start="1544"
                     /score="35.1"
                     /tool="antismash"
                     /translation="KVMAVISTESELLQEELGDDCEFSSLGIDSLLSLQILGKLREAAD
                     LDLPPHIFTDCETIGELKAYL"
     aSDomain        complement(21745..22701)
                     /aSDomain="PT"
                     /aSTool="nrps_pks_domains"
                     /database="nrpspksdomains.hmm"
                     /detection="hmmscan"
                     /domain_id="nrpspksdomains_input.path1.gene918_PT.1"
                     /evalue="4.80E-114"
                     /label="input.path1.gene918_PT.1"
                     /locus_tag="input.path1.gene918"
                     /protein_end="1487"
                     /protein_start="1168"
                     /score="372.7"
                     /tool="antismash"
                     /translation="TSSVHRIVSENYEGPTGKIITESDVNDPVFRAAVSGHQVNNTSLC
                     PSSILADIALTIGEYAWKEINPNTTVPGVSCNDMEVFKPLILRDQAESRILEVTANVDL
                     TKGEAKLRFQSIDKSSTSQFTLHATCVITYEDITTWQNSWNSISYLLEGRIDILKERLA
                     KNQADKLSRGLAYKLFSTFVDYKAPFQGMEEVIIDGDNFEGTSTVKFQTTEKDGNYHVS
                     PFWIDSLVHLGGFILNGTTAIDTSKFVHISHGWKAIKFAETLDKSKTYNAYVKMQQTGE
                     TNVIAGDVYIFEGGKIIGVCVGLKFQRIPRTVLDTFLP"
     aSDomain        complement(21745..22701)
                     /aSDomain="TIGR04532"
                     /aSTool="tigrfam"
                     /description="PT_fungal_PKS: polyketide product template
                     domain"
                     /detection="hmmscan"
                     /domain_id="TIGRFam_input.path1.gene918_0001"
                     /evalue="4.20E-112"
                     /identifier="TIGR04532"
                     /label="input.path1.gene918"
                     /locus_tag="input.path1.gene918"
                     /protein_end="1487"
                     /protein_start="1168"
                     /score="372.7"
                     /tool="antismash"
                     /translation="TSSVHRIVSENYEGPTGKIITESDVNDPVFRAAVSGHQVNNTSLC
                     PSSILADIALTIGEYAWKEINPNTTVPGVSCNDMEVFKPLILRDQAESRILEVTANVDL
                     TKGEAKLRFQSIDKSSTSQFTLHATCVITYEDITTWQNSWNSISYLLEGRIDILKERLA
                     KNQADKLSRGLAYKLFSTFVDYKAPFQGMEEVIIDGDNFEGTSTVKFQTTEKDGNYHVS
                     PFWIDSLVHLGGFILNGTTAIDTSKFVHISHGWKAIKFAETLDKSKTYNAYVKMQQTGE
                     TNVIAGDVYIFEGGKIIGVCVGLKFQRIPRTVLDTFLP"
     PFAM_domain     complement(21763..22596)
                     /aSDomain="PS-DH"
                     /aSTool="clusterhmmer"
                     /database="32.0"
                     /db_xref="PF14765.6"
                     /description="Polyketide synthase dehydratase"
                     /detection="hmmscan"
                     /domain_id="clusterhmmer_input.path1.gene918_0016"
                     /evalue="5.50E-10"
                     /label="input.path1.gene918"
                     /locus_tag="input.path1.gene918"
                     /protein_end="1481"
                     /protein_start="1203"
                     /score="39.0"
                     /tool="antismash"
                     /translation="GHQVNNTSLCPSSILADIALTIGEYAWKEINPNTTVPGVSCNDME
                     VFKPLILRDQAESRILEVTANVDLTKGEAKLRFQSIDKSSTSQFTLHATCVITYEDITT
                     WQNSWNSISYLLEGRIDILKERLAKNQADKLSRGLAYKLFSTFVDYKAPFQGMEEVIID
                     GDNFEGTSTVKFQTTEKDGNYHVSPFWIDSLVHLGGFILNGTTAIDTSKFVHISHGWKA
                     IKFAETLDKSKTYNAYVKMQQTGETNVIAGDVYIFEGGKIIGVCVGLKFQRIPRTV"
     CDS_motif       complement(22549..22575)
                     /aSTool="nrps_pks_domains"
                     /database="abmotifs"
                     /detection="hmmscan"
                     /domain_id="nrpspksmotif_input.path1.gene918_0006"
                     /evalue="9.90E+01"
                     /label="PKSI-KS_m3"
                     /locus_tag="input.path1.gene918"
                     /protein_end="1219"
                     /protein_start="1210"
                     /score="-3.5"
                     /tool="antismash"
                     /translation="SLCPSSILA"
     PFAM_domain     complement(22900..23850)
                     /aSDomain="Acyl_transf_1"
                     /aSTool="clusterhmmer"
                     /database="32.0"
                     /db_xref="PF00698.21"
                     /description="Acyl transferase domain"
                     /detection="hmmscan"
                     /domain_id="clusterhmmer_input.path1.gene918_0015"
                     /evalue="1.80E-46"
                     /label="input.path1.gene918"
                     /locus_tag="input.path1.gene918"
                     /protein_end="1102"
                     /protein_start="785"
                     /score="159.1"
                     /tool="antismash"
                     /translation="FVFTGQGAYYAGLGKTLIEQSKIFRSTILHLNQLAVTQGFPSFLP
                     ALNDASTDKITALETQLALVSVQISLLALWKSWGVKPSVVVGHSLGEYAALYAAGVLTM
                     EDTIYLVGSRARLLLEHCTENTHAMLVVKGSASTVEDTLQYVQYEIACLNSPSETVIAG
                     SLHQIDAANAILTKAGLKTTLLNLPYAFHSAQVDPILDAFEELACGVTFNTPTIPIISP
                     LLSEVVEDAGVFNPSYLCRHARYTVNFYEALENAKSEGFVAEKTVFVEVGPHPICSGMI
                     KKILSSSVHTVGSLNKNENSWKSLSKSLTSLHTAGI"
     aSDomain        complement(22960..23847)
                     /ASF="(Methyl)Malonyl-CoA specificity inconclusive"
                     /ASF="found active site serine: True, scaffold matched
                     GHGE: True"
                     /aSDomain="PKS_AT"
                     /aSTool="nrps_pks_domains"
                     /database="nrpspksdomains.hmm"
                     /detection="hmmscan"
                     /domain_id="nrpspksdomains_input.path1.gene918_PKS_AT.1"
                     /evalue="7.60E-89"
                     /label="input.path1.gene918_PKS_AT.1"
                     /locus_tag="input.path1.gene918"
                     /protein_end="1082"
                     /protein_start="786"
                     /score="289.7"
                     /specificity="consensus: mal"
                     /specificity="PKS signature: Malonyl-CoA"
                     /specificity="Minowa: mal"
                     /tool="antismash"
                     /translation="VFTGQGAYYAGLGKTLIEQSKIFRSTILHLNQLAVTQGFPSFLPA
                     LNDASTDKITALETQLALVSVQISLLALWKSWGVKPSVVVGHSLGEYAALYAAGVLTME
                     DTIYLVGSRARLLLEHCTENTHAMLVVKGSASTVEDTLQYVQYEIACLNSPSETVIAGS
                     LHQIDAANAILTKAGLKTTLLNLPYAFHSAQVDPILDAFEELACGVTFNTPTIPIISPL
                     LSEVVEDAGVFNPSYLCRHARYTVNFYEALENAKSEGFVAEKTVFVEVGPHPICSGMIK
                     KILSSSVHTVGSLNK"
     CDS_motif       complement(23500..23616)
                     /aSTool="nrps_pks_domains"
                     /database="abmotifs"
                     /detection="hmmscan"
                     /domain_id="nrpspksmotif_input.path1.gene918_0005"
                     /evalue="7.90E-17"
                     /label="PKSI-AT-M_m3"
                     /locus_tag="input.path1.gene918"
                     /protein_end="902"
                     /protein_start="863"
                     /score="53.3"
                     /tool="antismash"
                     /translation="GVKPSVVVGHSLGEYAALYAAGVLTMEDTIYLVGSRARL"
     aSDomain        complement(24148..25437)
                     /ASF="found active site cysteine: True, scaffold matched
                     GSSS: True"
                     /ASF="found active site histidines: True"
                     /aSDomain="PKS_KS"
                     /aSTool="nrps_pks_domains"
                     /database="nrpspksdomains.hmm"
                     /detection="hmmscan"
                     /domain_id="nrpspksdomains_input.path1.gene918_PKS_KS.1"
                     /evalue="2.30E-145"
                     /label="input.path1.gene918_PKS_KS.1"
                     /locus_tag="input.path1.gene918"
                     /protein_end="686"
                     /protein_start="256"
                     /score="476.5"
                     /tool="antismash"
                     /translation="IAIVGMSGRFPGAADVEALWQVLVQGKDMHKQIPKDRFDPETHYD
                     PNGKINNTSHSPFGAFIDEPGLFDARFFHMSPTEATQTDPMHRLALVTAYEALEQSGFV
                     LNSTPSSQQDRVGTFYGQTSDDWREVNAAQNIGTYFIPGGIRAFAPGRISYYFGFRGPS
                     YSVDTACSSSMAAIQIACSSLRSGECDTAIAGGANILTAPDLFAGLSRGQFLSKTGSCK
                     TWDSKADGYCRADGVGSVVLKRLDDAINDKNNILGVILGTATNHSADAISITHPHAGNQ
                     AYLYQSVLHEAGVNPLDVSYVEMHGTGTQAGDMAEIGSVTTVFAPEHARGSDPNKALHI
                     GAVKSNIGHGEAAAGIGALIKVLLMLQKNTIPKHVGIKHEINPGFPNLITRNIKVPYEN
                     TPYPRPDDADRIIFLNNFSAAGGNTAMLIRD"
     PFAM_domain     complement(24307..24672)
                     /aSDomain="Ketoacyl-synt_C"
                     /aSTool="clusterhmmer"
                     /database="32.0"
                     /db_xref="PF02801.22"
                     /description="Beta-ketoacyl synthase, C-terminal domain"
                     /detection="hmmscan"
                     /domain_id="clusterhmmer_input.path1.gene918_0014"
                     /evalue="4.70E-34"
                     /label="input.path1.gene918"
                     /locus_tag="input.path1.gene918"
                     /protein_end="633"
                     /protein_start="511"
                     /score="116.9"
                     /tool="antismash"
                     /translation="LGVILGTATNHSADAISITHPHAGNQAYLYQSVLHEAGVNPLDVS
                     YVEMHGTGTQAGDMAEIGSVTTVFAPEHARGSDPNKALHIGAVKSNIGHGEAAAGIGAL
                     IKVLLMLQKNTIPKHVGI"
     CDS_motif       complement(24373..24417)
                     /aSTool="nrps_pks_domains"
                     /database="abmotifs"
                     /detection="hmmscan"
                     /domain_id="nrpspksmotif_input.path1.gene918_0004"
                     /evalue="3.80E-03"
                     /label="PKSI-KS_m6"
                     /locus_tag="input.path1.gene918"
                     /protein_end="611"
                     /protein_start="596"
                     /score="10.0"
                     /tool="antismash"
                     /translation="GAVKSNIGHGEAAAG"
     CDS_motif       complement(24490..24537)
                     /aSTool="nrps_pks_domains"
                     /database="abmotifs"
                     /detection="hmmscan"
                     /domain_id="nrpspksmotif_input.path1.gene918_0003"
                     /evalue="8.60E-04"
                     /label="PKSI-KS_m5"
                     /locus_tag="input.path1.gene918"
                     /protein_end="572"
                     /protein_start="556"
                     /score="11.7"
                     /tool="antismash"
                     /translation="YVEMHGTGTQAGDMAE"
     PFAM_domain     complement(24694..25440)
                     /aSDomain="ketoacyl-synt"
                     /aSTool="clusterhmmer"
                     /database="32.0"
                     /db_xref="PF00109.26"
                     /description="Beta-ketoacyl synthase, N-terminal domain"
                     /detection="hmmscan"
                     /domain_id="clusterhmmer_input.path1.gene918_0013"
                     /evalue="1.40E-79"
                     /label="input.path1.gene918"
                     /locus_tag="input.path1.gene918"
                     /protein_end="504"
                     /protein_start="255"
                     /score="267.3"
                     /tool="antismash"
                     /translation="NIAIVGMSGRFPGAADVEALWQVLVQGKDMHKQIPKDRFDPETHY
                     DPNGKINNTSHSPFGAFIDEPGLFDARFFHMSPTEATQTDPMHRLALVTAYEALEQSGF
                     VLNSTPSSQQDRVGTFYGQTSDDWREVNAAQNIGTYFIPGGIRAFAPGRISYYFGFRGP
                     SYSVDTACSSSMAAIQIACSSLRSGECDTAIAGGANILTAPDLFAGLSRGQFLSKTGSC
                     KTWDSKADGYCRADGVGSVVLKRLDDA"
     CDS_motif       complement(24730..24768)
                     /aSTool="nrps_pks_domains"
                     /database="abmotifs"
                     /detection="hmmscan"
                     /domain_id="nrpspksmotif_input.path1.gene918_0002"
                     /evalue="2.50E-03"
                     /label="PKSI-KS_m4"
                     /locus_tag="input.path1.gene918"
                     /protein_end="492"
                     /protein_start="479"
                     /score="11.1"
                     /tool="antismash"
                     /translation="WDSKADGYCRADG"
     CDS_motif       complement(24889..24957)
                     /aSTool="nrps_pks_domains"
                     /database="abmotifs"
                     /detection="hmmscan"
                     /domain_id="nrpspksmotif_input.path1.gene918_0001"
                     /evalue="4.50E-06"
                     /label="PKSI-KS_m3"
                     /locus_tag="input.path1.gene918"
                     /protein_end="439"
                     /protein_start="416"
                     /score="18.7"
                     /tool="antismash"
                     /translation="GPSYSVDTACSSSMAAIQIACSS"
     aSDomain        complement(join(25603..25670,26105..26375,26380..26631))
                     /aSDomain="SAT"
                     /aSTool="nrps_pks_domains"
                     /database="nrpspksdomains.hmm"
                     /detection="hmmscan"
                     /domain_id="nrpspksdomains_input.path1.gene918_SAT.1"
                     /evalue="9.40E-30"
                     /label="input.path1.gene918_SAT.1"
                     /locus_tag="input.path1.gene918"
                     /protein_end="201"
                     /protein_start="4"
                     /score="95.7"
                     /tool="antismash"
                     /translation="LFPDQLPNTRGLIRRAHEARRRTVLVKSFLEKAYSAIRAEVWNLP
                     RDIRNQIPPFNSIFDLSERHAASKVQRVEVSSALLVIAERILSGISTRLSIKATTIANC
                     YGCSHHEQDARSLGSTDNLLVGIGLGQLSAAAVACAANIIELPDIAVESARLAFRTGAI
                     VEKYSIPTRHSEAITDILRKPVQWSSITNSVSND"
     PFAM_domain     complement(join(25603..25670,26105..26375,26380..26631))
                     /aSDomain="SAT"
                     /aSTool="clusterhmmer"
                     /database="32.0"
                     /db_xref="PF16073.5"
                     /description="Starter unit:ACP transacylase in aflatoxin
                     biosynthesis"
                     /detection="hmmscan"
                     /domain_id="clusterhmmer_input.path1.gene918_0012"
                     /evalue="9.20E-26"
                     /label="input.path1.gene918"
                     /locus_tag="input.path1.gene918"
                     /protein_end="201"
                     /protein_start="4"
                     /score="91.0"
                     /tool="antismash"
                     /translation="LFPDQLPNTRGLIRRAHEARRRTVLVKSFLEKAYSAIRAEVWNLP
                     RDIRNQIPPFNSIFDLSERHAASKVQRVEVSSALLVIAERILSGISTRLSIKATTIANC
                     YGCSHHEQDARSLGSTDNLLVGIGLGQLSAAAVACAANIIELPDIAVESARLAFRTGAI
                     VEKYSIPTRHSEAITDILRKPVQWSSITNSVSND"
     aSModule        25603..26631
                     /domains="nrpspksdomains_input.path1.gene918_SAT.1"
                     /incomplete
                     /locus_tags="input.path1.gene918"
                     /starter_module
                     /tool="antismash"
                     /type="unknown"
     CDS             complement(join(28336..28916,28967..29156,29207..29383))
                     /Name="input.path1.gene919"
                     /gene="input.path1.gene919"
                     /gene_functions="other (smcogs) SMCOG1199:NmrA family
                     protein (Score: 111.8; E-value: 7.2e-34)"
                     /gene_kind="other"
                     /source="GlimmerHMM"
                     /transl_table=1
                     /translation="MAKQTIVVFGATGKQGGSVIETILADPKTAAKYHIKAVTRDTTKD
                     SAQKLRDLGAEVVSADLNAPETIAPVLKGAYGVFAVTNFLEKMDAAPEITQGKAVADAA
                     KAEGVQHLVWSSLLNVTKLTNGKLTNVHHFDSKAQVEDYIRELGIPATFFLAGYFMSNL
                     PGMSISEQTGWTLNLPTTKDAPIPLFDAEDDTGKFVKGIFENRDKLLGQRVLGATAYYT
                     PSQIVEELKEVYPKTSASAAYNQLPGDVYKGILGSFGLPESFQQEMLENHQLFDVAGYF
                     GGEKLDASHDIVDEPLTTWKQYIGKSPVFASVAN"
     PFAM_domain     complement(join(28576..28916,28967..29156,29207..29368))
                     /aSDomain="NmrA"
                     /aSTool="clusterhmmer"
                     /database="32.0"
                     /db_xref="PF05368.13"
                     /description="NmrA-like family"
                     /detection="hmmscan"
                     /domain_id="clusterhmmer_input.path1.gene919_0020"
                     /evalue="1.90E-60"
                     /label="input.path1.gene919"
                     /locus_tag="input.path1.gene919"
                     /protein_end="236"
                     /protein_start="5"
                     /score="204.3"
                     /tool="antismash"
                     /translation="IVVFGATGKQGGSVIETILADPKTAAKYHIKAVTRDTTKDSAQKL
                     RDLGAEVVSADLNAPETIAPVLKGAYGVFAVTNFLEKMDAAPEITQGKAVADAAKAEGV
                     QHLVWSSLLNVTKLTNGKLTNVHHFDSKAQVEDYIRELGIPATFFLAGYFMSNLPGMSI
                     SEQTGWTLNLPTTKDAPIPLFDAEDDTGKFVKGIFENRDKLLGQRVLGATAYYTPSQIV
                     EELKEVYPK"
     CDS             complement(join(31554..32515,32540..32583,32635..32762,
                     32931..32978))
                     /Name="input.path1.gene920"
                     /gene="input.path1.gene920"
                     /source="GlimmerHMM"
                     /transl_table=1
                     /translation="MELSRRMRDLRSISKNKSTLNNYLGNTLAGMKMQLGKLAAYLVAA
                     GLFTVGLTAPVTDELVVSQPNDKRSVQAGHLVVKDLHDTNLGAIEVKPSGSKRAVEISK
                     RRTRGGHGRGSTNDVPNKTTRRKKKKTTGKTKKRPTKGGPKKKKKHSPKGKPKKCPANA
                     PKTCTKAQKNAKGCCKPTQCPKTAPKRCTKKEKDPKTGCCKANSKELEFTKYPKGKQHW
                     SPPKTSVVARRSDTSAVEPATHALAKRASISVPEGKTLEGGATDSMKTWHVINCIAISG
                     FDTATNKKAMAHINAVSATGKEYDDQFKEFSDIVYSWAGPVEITVRWPHKTAIPDDKKE
                     LKPKQKQFEDDIKQWVNWMRKTPGPPKFKVFDRPATIRQGDMVMHEEGDVSVE"
     CDS             join(34321..34486,34561..34625,34789..34827)
                     /Name="input.path1.gene921"
                     /gene="input.path1.gene921"
                     /source="GlimmerHMM"
                     /transl_table=1
                     /translation="MFSPERDTISICIDKEKEEPHFADFIHDVLAYDPQHKGILHLAVA
                     DTHFRIVLPKVHSNLHSDARAALTSTLKGLKSPILAQCLATLIW"
     CDS             36535..37581
                     /ID="input.cds922.1"
                     /NRPS_PKS="Domain: PKS_ER (53-206). E-value: 9e-16. Score:
                     49.6. Matches aSDomain:
                     nrpspksdomains_input.path1.gene922_PKS_ER.1"
                     /NRPS_PKS="type: other"
                     /Name="input.path1.gene922"
                     /Note="single-exon"
                     /gene="input.path1.gene922"
                     /gene_functions="biosynthetic-additional (smcogs)
                     SMCOG1028:crotonyl-CoA reductase / alcohol dehydrogenase
                     (Score: 130; E-value: 1.9e-39)"
                     /gene_kind="biosynthetic-additional"
                     /phase="0"
                     /source="GlimmerHMM"
                     /transl_table=1
                     /translation="MSNQASWIPAATQTVSVGPADTYTPGPGELLVKINSIAFTPIEGK
                     IQKFGTHPIPYPNILGTSFSGTVESVGEDVTGFEKGDHVVSIRSGKTLGDPRFGGYQKL
                     ALAPASSTSKLSKSVPFHSASATILNLAAITSALSIHLGLDRPSLSGTPSAKGKKVLIY
                     GGSSSCGGLAIKYAAAAGYEVITTSSSRNKDFVQSLGPAHIIDHEQKLDDVVADLRKFG
                     PYDAVLDTIGLPEPTAILVAYFESLGGGSYNSMIPPIPGTRDIPENVKRNFAPYNFAFE
                     EPQHKELARWLYEEYLPQGLESGLIVPTRQHVLTGGLEKAQDALDLMNEGGISGKKLVM
                     DPWESTSA"
     PFAM_domain     36616..36792
                     /aSDomain="ADH_N"
                     /aSTool="clusterhmmer"
                     /database="32.0"
                     /db_xref="PF08240.12"
                     /db_xref="GO:0055114"
                     /description="Alcohol dehydrogenase GroES-like domain"
                     /detection="hmmscan"
                     /domain_id="clusterhmmer_input.path1.gene922_0021"
                     /evalue="1.10E-05"
                     /gene_ontologies="GO:0055114: oxidation-reduction process"
                     /label="input.path1.gene922"
                     /locus_tag="input.path1.gene922"
                     /protein_end="86"
                     /protein_start="27"
                     /score="25.3"
                     /tool="antismash"
                     /translation="GELLVKINSIAFTPIEGKIQKFGTHPIPYPNILGTSFSGTVESVG
                     EDVTGFEKGDHVVS"
     aSDomain        36694..37152
                     /aSDomain="PKS_ER"
                     /aSTool="nrps_pks_domains"
                     /database="nrpspksdomains.hmm"
                     /detection="hmmscan"
                     /domain_id="nrpspksdomains_input.path1.gene922_PKS_ER.1"
                     /evalue="9.00E-16"
                     /label="input.path1.gene922_PKS_ER.1"
                     /locus_tag="input.path1.gene922"
                     /protein_end="206"
                     /protein_start="53"
                     /score="49.6"
                     /tool="antismash"
                     /translation="IPYPNILGTSFSGTVESVGEDVTGFEKGDHVVSIRSGKTLGDPRF
                     GGYQKLALAPASSTSKLSKSVPFHSASATILNLAAITSALSIHLGLDRPSLSGTPSAKG
                     KKVLIYGGSSSCGGLAIKYAAAAGYEVITTSSSRNKDFVQSLGPAHIID"
     aSModule        36694..37152
                     /domains="nrpspksdomains_input.path1.gene922_PKS_ER.1"
                     /incomplete
                     /locus_tags="input.path1.gene922"
                     /tool="antismash"
                     /type="pks"
     PFAM_domain     37042..37239
                     /aSDomain="ADH_zinc_N"
                     /aSTool="clusterhmmer"
                     /database="32.0"
                     /db_xref="PF00107.26"
                     /db_xref="GO:0055114"
                     /description="Zinc-binding dehydrogenase"
                     /detection="hmmscan"
                     /domain_id="clusterhmmer_input.path1.gene922_0022"
                     /evalue="3.50E-09"
                     /gene_ontologies="GO:0055114: oxidation-reduction process"
                     /label="input.path1.gene922"
                     /locus_tag="input.path1.gene922"
                     /protein_end="235"
                     /protein_start="169"
                     /score="36.7"
                     /tool="antismash"
                     /translation="GGLAIKYAAAAGYEVITTSSSRNKDFVQSLGPAHIIDHEQKLDDV
                     VADLRKFGPYDAVLDTIGLPE"
     CDS             join(39434..39539,39615..39632,39741..39823)
                     /Name="input.path1.gene923"
                     /gene="input.path1.gene923"
                     /source="GlimmerHMM"
                     /transl_table=1
                     /translation="MFDRGIISVAVEGPTTAVNMTNRGMSVTKIIFRDEAERAPKALEK
                     SLPMKKNDQLRISRTIAPLSGTI"
     CDS             complement(join(40948..41627,41683..42075,42091..42485,
                     42537..42820))
                     /Name="input.path1.gene924"
                     /gene="input.path1.gene924"
                     /source="GlimmerHMM"
                     /transl_table=1
                     /translation="MPGTQISNGSSVNGHSGRNMEYGDTSYIHTSNRPDEWRIEQGMAG
                     AELPVLDMTGPETIPLEPQVFGELTKDNAAIKAVGDRNTLFARERKGWTGFVEWENYPK
                     KKEAAHKLLIAQTFPPNPEFQLGPIPASNPVLPGTHWKMWHRAVGGELTQIPDDSWDIV
                     LEEKHPDMLHLLQFPYNGEPPKRLVTDKTITPNPLHFVRNHGGIPIIDKEEYSFTMDGL
                     VKNPHDLMNEANFPRVEKYATIQCSGTRRIEQILRYPGQGDEVPQAPWAEGAIGTAKYV
                     GISLKKVIKACGGLVEDAKHLEFYGADTYFKDDKAMNYLVSVPWSKVKANEVLLCWEMN
                     GEPLPKIHGYPLRVVVLGYIGARSVKWLYRIKAIKNPSRAPVQSQEYLYFPQQVGKHNF
                     RLTDGIQIQEMPVSSAIMSPWTKQVIIHNGKIRCKGWAYSGGGRWPERVELSSDGGFNW
                     YTVPLENLSEKRKWCWRTWEYELPCDVEGWVEIVVRCWDNALNTQPPDVRTAWNWGLHV
                     TSSCHRISVYSVNKSRSLTQARLNEFEEKGIPFGPITVPLAFPSQKWDDYEDFWAKHDP
                     RDARDEL"
     PFAM_domain     complement(41122..41484)
                     /aSDomain="Mo-co_dimer"
                     /aSTool="clusterhmmer"
                     /database="32.0"
                     /db_xref="PF03404.16"
                     /db_xref="GO:0016491"
                     /db_xref="GO:0030151"
                     /db_xref="GO:0055114"
                     /description="Mo-co oxidoreductase dimerisation domain"
                     /detection="hmmscan"
                     /domain_id="clusterhmmer_input.path1.gene924_0024"
                     /evalue="2.90E-21"
                     /gene_ontologies="GO:0016491: oxidoreductase activity"
                     /gene_ontologies="GO:0030151: molybdenum ion binding"
                     /gene_ontologies="GO:0055114: oxidation-reduction process"
                     /label="input.path1.gene924"
                     /locus_tag="input.path1.gene924"
                     /protein_end="526"
                     /protein_start="405"
                     /score="75.9"
                     /tool="antismash"
                     /translation="QIQEMPVSSAIMSPWTKQVIIHNGKIRCKGWAYSGGGRWPERVEL
                     SSDGGFNWYTVPLENLSEKRKWCWRTWEYELPCDVEGWVEIVVRCWDNALNTQPPDVRT
                     AWNWGLHVTSSCHRISV"
     PFAM_domain     complement(join(41563..41627,41683..42075,42091..42160))
                     /aSDomain="Oxidored_molyb"
                     /aSTool="clusterhmmer"
                     /database="32.0"
                     /db_xref="PF00174.19"
                     /db_xref="GO:0042128"
                     /description="Oxidoreductase molybdopterin binding domain"
                     /detection="hmmscan"
                     /domain_id="clusterhmmer_input.path1.gene924_0023"
                     /evalue="1.80E-41"
                     /gene_ontologies="GO:0042128: nitrate assimilation"
                     /label="input.path1.gene924"
                     /locus_tag="input.path1.gene924"
                     /protein_end="379"
                     /protein_start="203"
                     /score="141.6"
                     /tool="antismash"
                     /translation="HGGIPIIDKEEYSFTMDGLVKNPHDLMNEANFPRVEKYATIQCSG
                     TRRIEQILRYPGQGDEVPQAPWAEGAIGTAKYVGISLKKVIKACGGLVEDAKHLEFYGA
                     DTYFKDDKAMNYLVSVPWSKVKANEVLLCWEMNGEPLPKIHGYPLRVVVLGYIGARSVK
                     WLYRIKAIKNPSR"
ORIGIN
        1 cgggaatagg gctggctgcg ggtagaggat gtctaggggc aacgagtgct aaggaggggc
       61 tcgagtgggc agagtgcacg gcgacaatgg tgtgagggtg gtgctgagct gggctgtagg
      121 gctgccgggc gtgtggccat gccataccta accatgcccg tcacgactca cccacccacg
      181 gccaattgtc gccgtgtcgc ctcctggcgg cccgtgcgcc tggtcggcgt cgagatgctc
      241 tgccaccgtc tgcagccgcc cgaagcggct agcgccagaa gtaatttgac cccgccaacg
      301 ctaaattcct attctccctc tgcctcgcgc cccacgttga agacttccct ccagtcctcc
      361 tctctcacac actctcgctc gacaattttt caggctcatc ccccctaccg ccaccatgat
      421 catcttcaag gtgcgtctgc gaagccctct ctgccaccac tccctacccc gcatgcccct
      481 cagccctcag cctcccaacc aactgccaac cctcgcatgt ggcctttttc gctgaccctc
      541 ggataggact ccctcaccgg cgacgagatc atctccgact cgtacaacct caaggaggtc
      601 gacggcatcg cctacgaggc cgactgcaag aagatcacca tcggtgttga caacatcgac
      661 attggtgcca acgcctctgc cgaggaggcc accgaggatg ccgacgacca ggcccagacc
      721 gtcatcgacg tcgtccactc tttccgcctg aacgagacct ccttcgacaa gaagggctac
      781 ctcgtccacc tcaagggtac gtgtgccgcc cgtcccccgc gcttgccctg gctaactgct
      841 gctaggctac atgaaggctg tcaaggccaa gctcaccgag aagggcgcca gcgccgacga
      901 gatcgccgct ttcgagaagg gtgcccaggc tttcgccaag aagattgttg gcaacttcaa
      961 ggactacgag ttcctgatcg gcgagtccat ggaccccgat ggcatggtcg tcctcctcaa
     1021 ctaccgtgag gacggtgtta cccccttcgt taccgtctgg aagcacggtc tcgatgagat
     1081 gaaggtttaa gctctcaaca agagagagcg gggagtcgag ttgacgaggc atgatttgga
     1141 ttttacgaat acctattgca tcacgggata tccgccatcg tgccaaaagc gattatgaat
     1201 ctacttgaac ctgaatacct cgccatgtct tgtgtctgtg attgatggag tcgcccttct
     1261 cgcttgtgca tagaaattgc tccaagatgc tcttcttgct tcataatttg tcgtcttggt
     1321 gtaagaatca gagagggaag caatcatgtc cagttccgtt agaaccgcat aattacattg
     1381 ccgtgtttcc aaccccatcc ggtaacaacg atcgcaaatg gaacagtgaa tcgaaatgct
     1441 tttattgata cttacagaat accgaacatt tatttggagt ggcttaagaa ctgtgttagc
     1501 cttccaaaca tggaatttag atggtcatgt gatcatcggt cggccccggg gtcaggttgg
     1561 gtccccaggc cacgggtcca agggtccacg ggtccacagc aaggtttagc cacggcagtt
     1621 gtgtataatc atacttattg ctacaccacc ttgttatgga tatgtagttc tcacgaacca
     1681 ttcgtactgc taataccaca ctatgcaaga aatccaaagt gtctctgact cccaatctga
     1741 ttttactaca cggtcagcac aaggtgcgat tgcgctgcgt cttatttgtg caacacgaca
     1801 tctgacattg cgcatcatgt taggcgggtt cggagagacg ttcgtcgtct tcagatcaga
     1861 taagatatgc tttttatgtt atcgcggcac aatttgcgtc tgcagatgat ctgatgaccc
     1921 atgccatgct gtgcgcaggt gctgatcact cctccagccg agattcaccg cccagtctct
     1981 gcatctaatg aacaagtgcg tctcaggagt cccttcagaa ttgtgcagcg tgtcttgcgc
     2041 tcgtgggcct cccatggggc cccccatttc ctggattgtc cgcaccgagg cagtaccgcc
     2101 gtgaacaacg ttgatgcctc ccagactact ttgggtggtt gcacatcgct gctcccaagc
     2161 ctcgcttcaa agcctgcacc acgccagccc agcaaccagc gtttcgaaac tccacggcaa
     2221 cgtcatcccg agcaagttat ccgttctgcg tgccactcac cagccgtcag ctacgactcg
     2281 ggccaacgcg atcctatctt cgtgctagtg ttaagatggg gctgtgtcga tatccatcca
     2341 atgggggttc gcatcagcca atgcacaacc acctaacctt gaaccccgac ttttcgacgt
     2401 gatccctctt cttcttcttc aacctaacct gtttcctggg ttcccatctt ggtgccactg
     2461 tcgcgcgcct gcgccgtcgt cgtcgtcgct tgcatatcgc catctctgaa tgcaatgcgc
     2521 aagtatgcaa cacttcggaa tcgcaatttt gtctctcctt cttgggtccg cggcgaccgt
     2581 ccgcggggcg gtagccagtt cgtcgacgaa ggtcacatcc gagttttcct gttcggcgaa
     2641 gccgcatact tttcggaagt cgccatcgat ttgataaaca acacgtgcct tggcttggat
     2701 aacaatatgt tagtttgccg tggttatctt gtttggcgct tactgacttg agcaggattg
     2761 acgggaaagt gcagtcggtt cttgttggcg gacacgacat ttgggatgta tacgaaagag
     2821 atgatgagtg gtattgcatc ctttttgagt gcgtgattct aggaacgtgt atgacgctca
     2881 tgctgatcag tacgcagtaa ttacgactgc tcgggcccag aggacaagat ggtcactgtc
     2941 gcaggtggga caaacaacct aggaactatc ggttggggca acagagtcca tggcgttcgg
     3001 tgtatcaatg acgattgagc ccgatatcgg acgatgaaag ccatcaacca aagacgccca
     3061 gcttcgcgaa catcgcagcg actcaagagt cgcagacttc gaacaagcac cctcccgacc
     3121 cgctaccaat ttctctacta ttctactcgt cgttcgacag cagggaggaa acgcgacgcg
     3181 tgtacacacg ctctggaaaa tatctccatg gagaatgcct agcgcacagt caccttgagt
     3241 aacggcatgt gctgcttcgg ttaagcgacc atgatgcgaa gaaagactgt aaaaagactt
     3301 cctggatgta gtcaaatcag ctacgggaag aatctatgag attcataagg ccttcagaac
     3361 cgagagtcgg cttcctgtcg ccttgcggcg tgaccacaga agctaggaga tatgtgggcc
     3421 agaaacacag cgcaaaccgg ggaacaagac cgaattttgt ggggagagcg aggtatatat
     3481 ctgtcactgg aagacgaccg ggacacgtcc gtgatacgtg gacacgacag caagagtacg
     3541 ctagtttcta aatcgaacta gtgtttgtta tgtaatgtga atatacgccc gaggatgccc
     3601 acgtagcaat cgtactccat gttacccgca tcgtacttgc gccaacacat tcatggcaaa
     3661 atggccgtct tgcccgttac gtgctgatat aagcgcctga ctttagggtg atgaagatgt
     3721 gataaaaacg caggttaccg ctagtctaga tttctctacg tttttaacaa caaagcaaat
     3781 acggtggaac agatgactac agaatcgcgg gaaattctgg tactacgtgt actgcacgca
     3841 tactgcccta atcaaccgtc tgctcttacc ggtggatgca aatgtccacc tatacaagta
     3901 ctacattagc gaaagcacgg agtggtcgaa tcttgatata gaccagggct tgcgccgctt
     3961 ctgaagaagt gatccgtgaa tgtgctgtac tcaaccgact gcgctaacgt cacaggcaca
     4021 aacaccactg gtcatgttgc ctcacgctcc cagccggtag tcccttcctt tgataaagcc
     4081 ccaatgtttg tattctggaa aacaaggcta cctcaacctc aattccaccc tggcttgacc
     4141 aagtcaccac attccacatc accatggacg tgtttatcaa caccaaactg cacccaacga
     4201 acttgtgcat catctgcagc gagtacttca gcgctcagca ccttccagtc gctttgccat
     4261 gccaccacat cttcgggcat gggtgtatca agaaatggct ccgcgacggc cgtggtaata
     4321 ccaatagctg cccctgctgc cgtcatgaaa tctacaagcc cgccgccgac ccaacattcg
     4381 acgacgcttc catatggcag gcgctatgcg agcagtcctc cgatcgcatc cacgacttca
     4441 tgaccgaaat ttggcaccgc atcccaaagc tcttcgccga cgaaccatcc agacctttca
     4501 tcatcagcgc cctcttcgaa cgcgccctca ttccagccct cgagcacgcc gcccacgcaa
     4561 acaacgaccg cggccccttc cacgacgcct tcagcctcgt cgtctcaacc tggaactccc
     4621 tcggtcggcc taatagggcc acgggcatcg ccatcccgct catacgcctc gtccgtttga
     4681 tgacgcagac ctcgagtatc ctccccaagt ggcttaccac cgtgtcgcgc acttcaatgc
     4741 tcttttggcg cgcgaacgtc tgcttgggga catctgcttc atcgacggag atctcgtggg
     4801 cacatcttgt cgaggcgtcg cgacttgcta atccgcagta cttcccgttt ttgcacctgt
     4861 acacagttct gttgtcccag aacattgtac actctcgacc ggctcacacg ggaccgactg
     4921 cgcaagaggt cgagcatcgt tgttgctgga agattggcgg cgaggagtgg ggtgcatggc
     4981 cggaaaaggg gttcctcgtg agcgttgacg ccgtgtatag agagttggtg aggaaccaac
     5041 tgcaagagaa gaagcttagc ctgaggggcc atgacgaaga gaaggggatc gtgatgggcc
     5101 tttgggcgat ggcggtgtgg cgacgggaag gtggtccaag tatggagggt accgcactga
     5161 ggaggaaagt atctggagga tggggtagtg gtggcgagtg aattgatggt ggacaaccag
     5221 attctttgtg ggaggccaag gctgttgcaa cgacgttcat gggttaacgg cgtttgggag
     5281 catgtaagat aggcgtgtgt gactgatacc cgatttctag cccgtgtggc ggttatatgg
     5341 tgtgtgcttt gagacttgtt tgcgcaagat tgttacgata tacatatatt cccaatgttt
     5401 tggcagtgag taatttcaca tgtacgaggt attgaaacag agaaaacaaa atactcagta
     5461 caaactgtga aatagctcta gaacactgag acatgacgta ggaaaatgtc ttgatgatgt
     5521 ccagagtgag aatgcttcca ttgtggagct aaaagcatcc ttgcgataaa tgagttgcat
     5581 ctcgtcactg tgcatatgta aacattttaa ataacggtta ttcattgctc gttgattgtt
     5641 tgaataaacg attggtacta ctccaatcag acgagaagac attcatggtt ttaccattct
     5701 accggtcgca ggccccgcga aaacaaacaa gcatcagagc cgctgcaagt gccgaaatat
     5761 caatgctcga gaaaccttga tcaacgtgtt acctttaaac tgaaaatata gccattgtgg
     5821 tcccccataa ttccaattcc gcctactcac gaccaaacgg ttcatctcag cagcaatggc
     5881 atcgacattc accctcaaca ttctcctcac cctcgccact ctcctcaaaa tctccaccgc
     5941 catctgcacc cgcgaggcgc tcctcgcctc cgcccaagcc tacatcaatg cccaaaaagc
     6001 aggcaacgcc tccgccctct ccctctcccc caacttcaag taccttcaaa acaacaaaga
     6061 gcgcgcccta tccacgggga ttctatccac cccctacacc ctcgacctcg tccgctccac
     6121 cgccgacacc atagcctgcg cctcctacac catgtggatc tcgacctcca gcagcaagcc
     6181 ctacgtcgta ggcacgcagc tccagcacga aaacgacacc gcgaccatca gcgtgatcga
     6241 cacgattgcc gcgacgacgg gggatttgtt ttttgacgcg aagaagacgc tggggtatat
     6301 tcagaaggag gactggacgc ctattaacga tacggcgggg atgccgtcga gggagttgct
     6361 gaagagcgtc ggggatgcgt atctggacat gtggactgat aagggggctg cggataggat
     6421 tccgtgggga acgagctgtg agagggtgga ggggagtcag tatacgaatc cttgtgggaa
     6481 gaatttgccg aggggtggga gcgcgaagcc gaatggaatg aggaggtgag ttttgcgagg
     6541 tgcttatttt tttctattct cttctctgaa tatcgtatat gggtgctaat ttagggttag
     6601 gtatgttatt gatgaggtgc agggagtgtt gatgtgttgt gccagtttga tagtctgggg
     6661 acgatgccgg atagccatga gatcagggtt gtggatggga aggtgaagta cgtgcatact
     6721 attaccgcac tgaagattgg atgagatttt gggtacgttg cgtaggcata cgctttactt
     6781 gtgtcggtag gtagaaactg ccacaaatat ggggaatcct ttcattgttt tgcacttgta
     6841 tctcactgga tttccgaact ctttaccaca gtcccaaaga catcagctag ctctgcaagt
     6901 gcaactcgcg tgacctcgtc gccctggacg ccgggtatgt cgcggtctcc aatcccatct
     6961 tcaaccagta tgacatcgta gccgctttgg aacgcctcgc gcgctgtggt cgacacgcag
     7021 acatgcgcca tgtatcctac cagcaccact ttcttaacac cccacccttg cagtgtctca
     7081 tgcaagtttg tctgttcaaa agagccagga aattgtttcc agatcgtggt ttcgccgtcc
     7141 tgtagtatag tctcattact attccatcct tcgctgaacg agatgagatt tcaaacatac
     7201 cttcgccttc aactctttga attcatctgc caattccgtg cccggcgtga atatgggtgc
     7261 tccttccggc gtcttgtgca gcacgtggat caccttccca ttcgccttgc ggtacctctc
     7321 cagcaactcg gcgataacct tgccgctagc tgcggcattc gtaacggtca gcgcaccaga
     7381 ggcatattca ttctgcgcat cgataattat gagagcggag tcggatgtcg aagctgtgct
     7441 agctggtatg ccgaggaggt cacggaaaga cttggtagcc atggtgtatg caatgtatgt
     7501 attattgagc agtgattgca gagattgact gttttgcaca ggtagtctag tgtaggtgac
     7561 tatttgtatg ttcaatgctt agtatacgga ttactaaata ttccgcaaag agcacgttct
     7621 tcctggtaca tatgtaggtt gtgtggcggg ggataccccg ctcggcgatg aatcggcatc
     7681 tatgacgtgc tacatgagat cgagcatcaa gagcacaaga gcacacgatc acgaacaaag
     7741 atttcagagc gaaagaaacg gtggtgtacg ggaacaatca aagcacttga ggccattgta
     7801 ctggtggggg tagagaagct tgtagcggtg gcgtgtctca catctccata tgcgattctg
     7861 aggtttaaac ccgaagcagg atagcggtgt gtacatattg tactctatat cgaaaccccg
     7921 gtaccaggac aagtatcggt ccaagttgag gtattccata ctcgcgcgct aaatgttgca
     7981 aaaatttggt tggaggagaa aacatgattg attggatagg agcatgtact gctaacacag
     8041 catgagacag ttgccttcta agacaatctg ctccccaaca atagctcgac tcaatatagc
     8101 agccgaaggg cacggcacca gcgtaggctg tgtattatat gtcgcaatga aattgaccag
     8161 aaatattgtg ttggaagata ggacgtagtg ggtattgaca atgataatcc taaactttgg
     8221 catcgattct ccgatgagaa ggacccttga agaagtacgt aggcaggcac taacggctat
     8281 tcagaacaat cagagagaac aaagattgct caatatataa acagcattaa attcgatcta
     8341 ttatcaggat aatatggtac tattagtctt gtagataatc agacttcggt catgagtaat
     8401 ctcctggtct ttatcctcag ttgaggagag tagtcatgga cagtcaactt ggacatttta
     8461 atcattgtca tgtatgtagg ttctcaccgc accgtattac agttgatgga acaagttctt
     8521 gggggcttga ttgtttgtca aatagaacgt atcaatggtg ggggcgagaa tatacctacc
     8581 cttgtcaatc taccaatcaa cgagcttcat gaagtctatg tgggtgcaca cgaattacta
     8641 aatatatgca gtcctgtcat tcgtcgtgtt tgccttgcta ttgactgatg tgggaatgat
     8701 gttgggcgct tgattgcttt ttaaaatgga acgtatcaac ggtggcgtta gaaggcggca
     8761 aataatgtgc ttaagcgccc ctacgattac gctgggggcg ataatatacc cacccttgtt
     8821 aatttaccaa tcaacgagct ttatcaaatc catgtgggtg cacacgaatt actgaatata
     8881 tgcaatcctg tcattcgtcg cgttgccgcg gaagaggatc gacagattct ggtggcacac
     8941 aatatatatt tgaggctata tttgtatcat aatatattgt tattattgtc ggtttgccct
     9001 ttagtatctg gagccagcct cgtttctgac gacctcacca accaaaaatg gagaaaaaca
     9061 tcatcgcacg tgctgcaaat cggtggcact tctggactcg ataccaatcg gccggcattg
     9121 actttggtga ctggatcgcg ttatttacgc tatgtcttgc gccagtcata gcacacctga
     9181 tggtcggcgt gcctgatcct agtacgataa ggtgctccct ctacaacact tgggtacata
     9241 ctgatatgtc tgattgaaca gccattcttt ctgggagacc accacgttgg atcgataaat
     9301 tatgcctcta tcatccgacg tcaatccttt ggcgctattt tatcatagtc gatcgtcggc
     9361 tacgatgttt tacgtggaca gcggaggaca tggcagcgtc aaatacatat ttttgggtag
     9421 acacatgttg ggacactggt gaagaaatta tgatcgaaag caggaaatat cttgttcaga
     9481 agcccacatc gtatgtttct gtgcgttccg agcaccaata tatcaactta tgctttttct
     9541 acagaccccg aatcgacatc gtatcttcct ctgctgtcca aacacttatt gccacgctcc
     9601 aaggagctca agcattgtat tacgttattg gatcgtatac tggcaaacga gattacaccg
     9661 ggttacttaa tcttgcgacc ctcttgcagc ccttggcgat cctggggctg ttccgtctgc
     9721 cagcggcgtt gtggttatca ccgcattatg cataccaacg tctcgatggc aaaactcact
     9781 taccaagtac tggtgagaac attaatagcc aaatcaactt aaagcaatat ctgcggcctg
     9841 cttggagcat catgggtttc acaacgcgca tgtctttttt gatcccgctt cttgctcttt
     9901 gtgggtacac gatttactgc ttgattccgc acaacccata tactgtaggt tcaatggcag
     9961 ctttcttcca cgtcgtattt ttcgcctact ttctggtttc aacatgttct atcttcgtta
    10021 tatactttat tcgtggggac accaacacta ctttgatacc ctgccacaac acactatggt
    10081 accgcataca tacaataact acgtttttcg gcgtgatggc catgattatc attgcagcta
    10141 ctgagacgag aaaaacatgg tgcggtgcct ggacgacggt gccggtgcca aaattctggt
    10201 ttgttgacat gaaaaacgct actgcagggg cgcaggaact attactatgg gatccatgtc
    10261 cctacaaaga cgaggacttc gtgacagtcg tcaattacta tgggatagcg cgttcagagt
    10321 gtgaagtttt cccacttacg accagcacca caaacatgac atgggggtat agctagccgt
    10381 caagtttaga ggaatgagat tttgaaatca tcaccttttc tgtcccatca tgagaatgat
    10441 atccgcaaaa ctattccaac gatacagatg atggtgttga gggtgtggga taaatgtaca
    10501 ctaacaagtg taatcaaagc tgagtcattc gccgcttttc cgtcttgggt cttggccgcg
    10561 gctcagcatc ggaattcatc tggaagcttc cgacggacgt tcactcagcg cggcgagctt
    10621 caggcaccga gcgctgacgc cgccttctgg tgacttcctt cttctccttt gcaatttctc
    10681 agctatctgg actacctcgt tcaccatctt tataacatca catacacatc tcgcccaaaa
    10741 tggcttccac acccccagac agctcagcca acagctatac acccatgaag cgtgacgtgg
    10801 aagacatcgg ggcgcactgc cagatgccct attgccacgt cctcgacttc ctccccttcc
    10861 gctgtgaatc ttgcaaaagc accttctgcc tcgaccatcg ctccgaactc gcgcataaat
    10921 gccccaagga aggcgactgg gcgcgccgcc gcaacggccg cgacaccact gtcccgctca
    10981 gtgctctctc cgaaaaacca tcactctact cgcacgacca gcaatgctac gaaaagagct
    11041 gcaagaccct gatcaacacc tcccgcatgc ccgcgaacca gtgctccacc tgcaaccgga
    11101 gctactgtct gccgcaccgc ttccccgagg atcacgactg caagaacgta aagcccgcgg
    11161 gcgcccggct cggcatgata cagcagcagc gcgagagggg actgaccgcc ctggggaagc
    11221 tcaaggtgtg ggccgagaag aagcgtgcag aggacgcggc aaagcagcag ccgaagaagt
    11281 cagggttcct cggcctcgga tctaagagtt catcggctgc acgggaagcc ctggctgcgg
    11341 cgaacgaact gaagcgctcc gcgaagggtg atgcatcggt gccccaggac aaacgtgtgt
    11401 acctccacgt cgaagcgagc gccgatacaa cgaaggcgaa gtacccgacg ggcaaattct
    11461 actacaacaa ggagtggact gtggggaggg tgctggatat ggcagccaag gcgctgcagg
    11521 tgcagaacgt gaataacagg ggaggtggcg aggaagagaa actaagggtg ttccacgtag
    11581 agggtggtcg actgctcaag tttagcgaga agatcggcga accgtgccag acagggaaca
    11641 tgattgtgtt gctgagaggc gtgggctcgg gtgaaccgga cttgatcgat ttgtagaacg
    11701 gtcgcgaacg gacagtggaa cattggttag agagtggttt tgcacggccc cgcattcggg
    11761 ttggttgtac agagcgcggt tattgagata cccacttcgt gatttccatg aattaatgaa
    11821 acaagactac gatctcatta tgaggtattg attgatgctg agcttggggc tcaaggcacc
    11881 ttacttggtg atagtgctca ttttctgtga ctaagaggca tacgtatgat cgattggttc
    11941 gaagcttaga tgctggttgc ttctccaaaa ttagatggta gttctgtgta aagctgtgat
    12001 gtgttcaaca actgcactgt tcttttcaca tggccatgac atgcttggag atttactcac
    12061 tactatcact acgttccata atagctaatc caatgctggg ccgagctggg tcaaagttcg
    12121 tgtgggcgtg cgcgatacaa cctggatcaa cgagcctcgc tagacctgtg acaactgtaa
    12181 ggtgatttgt tgctattatt ggggagcgga acccgagcat ggtgcaatag ttgaccaata
    12241 gtctacaatg ccgtgaacgt gacagctcgg tcaagtctat gcttctctta gcgtagaata
    12301 atgtatcacg aacccacact agagggcagg cccaagatgt cctcgccgct tgacgccatg
    12361 ttgatgagtc taaagggccc actggggtgc tacccaggcc aaatgaacgt tcctgtcagt
    12421 ggtccatatt tcccagctgc cggcccactt ggtcaagtgt aagcactctt gtaagcttga
    12481 aactcgctaa atacttttcg ccaaaagatt gatctttagc gccgcgtcgt actatgtgat
    12541 agggttcaaa ggcatgcatc gctgctgcct caaagccgag atttctgtgc ccatagcgtt
    12601 gtgggataac ggaattgacc cttaaattca agtagagtac tagcgagatg atggaactaa
    12661 cataaagaat tctctttttc ccaaaatccc ggattttggg tagtatcatg gatagccgcg
    12721 ctaatcttgt tatttgtagt acagaggcta gagcttctag gatcatcaat gataatgtcc
    12781 tatccggaat tgtacgtcga gatattgatt agaaataaat attggtgtct ttttacattc
    12841 agtaattgta agatcttttg gctaaggatt ttccccaata tttgatgata gttagagtta
    12901 gacatcacct ttaatgacca gtagactatt cacttacaat agtattccag acgtagatta
    12961 tggtcacaga gacacagttt catgtgaata ttgctctgtc gtacggttgg gttcagcgcg
    13021 ggagcccgcg gaactcaaca acaagagttg gtcactttca cgggtcgcaa acagtgcgca
    13081 aatgcaacct atcccctgac tctgagacac ataggtgtga taatggattt taccgtaggc
    13141 ggagacttgg ctgacagatg tatgtttcag tcctttacga gtataaagcc acgctatgca
    13201 cttgctagtc acttcctcaa taaagttctc gacttcatca ggacatggta ctcctgcacc
    13261 ctgaatcctc gcctatcttc atcttgtctg tactccaaat tcccaaacat catcctcaaa
    13321 atgaaccgcg caaacatcga gaagctcttt gaagaatcta aaggtccaga tcctgaccca
    13381 ttaccggttg aaccgaatgc ccatgagaca atgcacaagt aagcactcaa ttgaaaactt
    13441 gaaaaggcag aaattatctg atcgtgacag tcggcgatat gaaaagtgtc catgatcctc
    13501 ctgcaattct acccccatca aagagaacga cgagtggatt gatcaggaga tctacgaaaa
    13561 tccaatgcaa cccgaagagt ggaaacaatg gacaggaaca caactaatat cctaccgcac
    13621 acatctagaa attgggaagc atcgaaagct gtctgaagca gagaagctgg atatcgtgca
    13681 aaacgcccga acgagagagg acttccacga cctaaacaag atcatgagcg cgcccagttg
    13741 gggatcttgt ctttgcgaac ttcgtatcgt cagtggggaa aaatgcgcca aacacctcct
    13801 caaagataaa gatggtcccg aaggcaaaac tccagagctt ggtaaaaatc actgggcttg
    13861 gttcattgat ccttgtccgc gaggtgagat gtgtcctatt gcaatagaaa gatttcttga
    13921 agcggaagca aaatgcgaag atttcacgtt ccagggttgt gatattctaa tcgccaagcc
    13981 aacaagtgaa tgggttctag aacaacataa ggacgacccc aagggtacca ttccaggccg
    14041 agtttctacg gatctctggt tgaggaccaa gtgcgctgca tgcatgcgat ttcacatgaa
    14101 taagcacaca aatcagttgg acaaacatca gagacgcaaa tggttaggat caaataaaca
    14161 ctttttaccc aaagattacg atcctgcaga acacgattgg cttaatgtca tgccggaccc
    14221 ctggcccagg ttaattgcca tacagccttg cgaatttcga ccttcaggta ccgtcaatta
    14281 ccatccggta ttggaacctg gccgtttata ccatttcaag gctctacaga ggctcttggt
    14341 ggacgacgaa catatctggc ttcccgggga aaatatgaca tataagcagt acatcgacgc
    14401 caaggaaatc tagagagaag aaaaggaaca agctgacaag gatcaacaaa ttgaagattc
    14461 gaagattgct ataaaactca cagatcatga tttccgaaga gaggaaatct tgaacaagct
    14521 tgttgccaat caacggggat gtgatgatag tgctgaagaa gacgacgatg attaaagaca
    14581 gatctcgtgc agcctgtcca ctcagaaatc actagttctt cgagaggcat gggaactgtt
    14641 aaattgtcca ccctctgtat gtttacccct ttttcttcat ctgcgtgcag tattgtattg
    14701 acgagttcaa ggtcggcggg ttctggtcaa cctcccaaat tactagcctc gacggcattt
    14761 cttagggttg ctattttttt ttcttttttt gaatttgcat cttgaagatg cttggacggt
    14821 caagtttgca gtgttttcaa actcttagat agttttcatc aatccacaga ctgttctcaa
    14881 tgtcagaata aataactatt ccaataagat tgcactttgc taatctttat tctccttgaa
    14941 tctttctcgg aagacttcta gcagtgtaca aatagctaga tttaggacgt tgttttgcgg
    15001 tttccagaac agatgccatg cgctgtatcc agcttaatat tatcttgaca actagagtca
    15061 aattactggc tttttatcct tcttacatca aactgagcga atgaggattt gtcggaatcg
    15121 aaaaaagaaa aaaaaaggat taattatgtt ttgtgatttg gtgaaaaggt tgatgagtca
    15181 atgcgacaac gacggcatga agtatggtta gcaaaaattg tctccccgct gaacagcggc
    15241 gtgagaaatg gcgtcggggt tcataaatga aatacatatt agatggtaga gtgtgagatt
    15301 caaatataga aaaaaaaaga aatcttggag ttgctgggaa tcgaacccag gacctttcgc
    15361 agacacacaa gattatgcga agcgaacatt atacccctaa accacaaccc cgttaactta
    15421 tacgaaattc tacggcaaat atatttatat agctagatgc aaagcttgca aggtaatagt
    15481 atcaatgtag aattgagatc tttttagaac tgttgcagtt gcactagctt aaattaagta
    15541 atcttatgtg ctatcgtgca agtggggtga gctttattac aagaatgctg aggtaaagcg
    15601 ttgccgtacg taaacttaag ccctactata tttactactg atagaatact acaaatttag
    15661 tttgaataat ctttatcgat atctcataaa ttgtttctct actattgtag gtttttattc
    15721 aagcctaaag ctattttcgc acctagcact tgttttctct ctctgcacat acatacatat
    15781 gtagtactta atatagaatt tccagtcaac agctttctat tagctttgat aatttttcgt
    15841 ttcagtattc ttattttttg tttgtacttc cttgcgctct cagtgtgctg aagtggatcg
    15901 taggaatttt ttacaaaaga ctactcgcct aagtcactca atttgtgatg atttagtggg
    15961 gcttgcatat ttttttcaac gacaatttaa ccaaatctac cttgcaatag cagttgaaat
    16021 tctaattcaa atggatatga tatgtttgag ctgttttatt ctgatagttc gcatgctgag
    16081 caaagggtta catacaattg tttcagcatc ctcaacatca agcgcgctta gtcagcgcac
    16141 cactccgctt ggtgtagttg gtttatcacg ttcgactgta atatcaattg taatcgaaag
    16201 gtccctagtt cgattctggg agcggagaac atgattcttc acacttgtga tctttttgat
    16261 ttgctcttat tcaagagctc caaaaagatt tgtttttgct ttattggata ggcccccatc
    16321 agacaggctc atatgctttc acaaacacac ctactgttca acagatggac agttattttt
    16381 ctccgtattt agtgttcagt ttcaagtgag agtttaatag tgtcaagtat gtaagtagtt
    16441 ggctctattc agtcttgaaa aatatcgctg tggatgagga atcagtgagt tggtaaatcc
    16501 gcctatcccg tctttcaatt gtatgattta ctattcgttt ctcaaacagc atgggtccaa
    16561 tttgaaagga aaactctagc accaaagaac agtgcaagtc gatggagccc tgaaggagtc
    16621 ttccttccaa ccgacagagt ggtacacgga cggactatct atatgcggct agctgttgct
    16681 attttgaggg aagaacgtgg gggagtgagc gggccatccg atcaggcccc accggaactt
    16741 agttacggag tctatttacc ccaagtacag atgggcgaga gggttgatac aagatattcc
    16801 atcgatctgt ccgacgcaga ccaaatacga ccaaacagtt cggcgcacgg gaggcgtcct
    16861 ctattgaacg ggtggcccaa cgccagcgct ccagcactag ttcagcatag gatatcggag
    16921 gcgagaccct accagtacac gcaatgcccc ttcgcagacc ctgtttcccc tgcatcttga
    16981 gccgccgaaa cgtgacacaa tacgtaagaa tatgagtgct atcaccgttc gtgggcgccg
    17041 cataacccag cacgagcctt tgtatcgaac tcctgtttga atagcatcga tgatatggcg
    17101 atcgtaccag tttcataaac gtaaatgccc agggaggtcg gcgggccgca tcttgttatc
    17161 gcttacccat ggtcgctgaa gcacacatga ccggacgcgt ctagaaaggt gaccttcccc
    17221 gctgaggagg gtctgcgaaa actcgtgact tgggatgcaa gatggctcgt attggaccta
    17281 cgtcagaaac atggccattc agttcgggtc tgactcgacg cataaccaac tgcagatatg
    17341 gcctgcttta tcttggagca gtcatggaat tacgttcgat gcccgccaat tgctatccat
    17401 ctcataagca ccacctgtga gtaacgtacc aaaactgtcc tctgacaagt tcgcagtcat
    17461 actgaaactg tgccacagcg aaaagcagtg tgtgtggctc gttcctaatt ttgtagcgcc
    17521 tggggacacc cttcgaagca tttatccgcc cacgaagcct agaccttgat accacaggcc
    17581 gtgcgggata gattacaaca cccaatcagc cggttgcttt ctcgcacatc ctgaaccccg
    17641 cctagacccg agcctcaacc ctccttcccg ttccagcacc gcagcattgg tacgactctt
    17701 gtatgggagc gtgaccggag atggctctgc tatgggaagt gtaatcgcgc tgaggatgct
    17761 gtcgcgtggc aggctggaga cacagcccaa gtgcgctaga tttacctatc ggtgcgaacg
    17821 gatgctgtgg ggcttggtgg ggatttgcgc gatagctccc gtgtccctgg ctcccgcgtg
    17881 gtattgtaag tgttaagagt ccggcccgtt ggtgtagctc gggcatcatc tatgtacata
    17941 tatgtacata tgtaggcatg aactgcatac tgggcatccg ttgggctata gacgtcaaga
    18001 tggctgaagc acatcagaca gccttggagg ctcatgtcaa ctttgttttc ctcatttcgg
    18061 cattcgcatt cccaaacatg aatcgatcga gtttcagcct ggtgagcggc tcctgtcgca
    18121 atgcacccgc caacccgcac agacacttgc gagctggtca gaggtcgccg ttcaccctcc
    18181 agattcgctc ggctagccac tgttgcccct gtccagcccg tcccaccggg tgtactcccc
    18241 tgttcctgat ccaaccgact tcctgtttgg acgccgtggc tgcaccccca gctcgtattc
    18301 ttcgacgttg gcacctctcc ccggctggca atggccgtcg tacttgaggg cttgcggccg
    18361 ctcttggggc gcccaggtgt ggctctctca tacccctcgg aaacttgctt gctggcgttg
    18421 gaggctgaca ggacctctgc gctgggatca agagcacgtc cagtcttcat acactacaac
    18481 ttgcaaccat cacacacgac gaatgcatcc tacgtatcgg tgaccggtgt tcaaccgcga
    18541 tagcgttatc ccaccgcgaa gatggcgcca cggccactgg atcagaatgg aactccacaa
    18601 cagccgacac cgccggatcg tccagcacct tcgcattcgg cagccagcaa ccccatggca
    18661 acaccatccg tcgtccaagc tggcgagatg atgcttatca tctcgctagt cctgatactc
    18721 ttcgtcgtcc tgtctgtctg tctgcatcta tacctcaagc gacagaaacg acggcgtcgc
    18781 aagacctcac ccaagaaaaa ggcaggaaaa gattcggacg cacagccaga gctgcaatcc
    18841 aaagaaaaga gctttgccga gttagttgga acgccgctct gtgagatggg cgagtccgag
    18901 ccaagacacg agatggagga cgccgaggtc atggaaagac acaccctggc cgaacccgaa
    18961 aacccgcaca acaatcctgt ctactttgtt agccctctta ctcctcacta cgacgatgga
    19021 gaagtgttcg gtgacatgtc gactcttact acaaccgaac cggaagccgg cgtgtacgcg
    19081 ttgtaccacg ctcggtgagc agtccgtaat acgaataaac cttaatacac aatcaccaca
    19141 cccatcggaa tccaacggag ggcagtgtca cagatatctg caggagtact tcaacgtttt
    19201 cgtgcacagt gagttgtgtt tgccagttct ttcgagccat agctaatgaa ttcaggcctg
    19261 tgtatcaaat ggaaaccctc cactcatcga tgcgcgagct tcgcagatca aactctatag
    19321 attcgacccg gttcgatcta tgcgagatcc tagacggaaa ttctctccga tgcctcccac
    19381 gatatcgact tggccgaaga cgctcatatt cacggggaat atttaggaag aaggattccg
    19441 cgcgctctgt gagactaaat aacttaatac atcgagtatg gggtgaaaac gagttgttat
    19501 gcagatgtaa ttgaattgaa gtcgcaggaa gtacagcggc gtatgtacct cattaatcct
    19561 ggctgaggtg gcagcttctc atagaaaagc cactgtccaa acaaaaattt cattctagtt
    19621 agatagctta cctacgatgc agtaaatgca ttgattgtat agcgcacaac ttttagcatg
    19681 tgtttacgtt catctcccgt tcgacctcca cgaggatacg ttaccgtcct ttcgcagcca
    19741 tcagagctat aagagcccaa gagtaaatgt aatctatgtg aaaatgaatt cggatttcca
    19801 agcgtctacc acataaagct cgtttacatt actgaaatac ataagaataa cacgttttcc
    19861 cgtcttattg cataccatct aaccttaacg ccgtgtgata cagacattag cctagccttc
    19921 attaaacgcc gatcattccc accacactca ctctctttca ttcatcatcg tacaagctca
    19981 cctcgttatc catgctccat ctaaacgaat gccttgatag catctgccac atcctgtaac
    20041 tactcaatgt cagcatttga tccgcatttc atcggccaat cgaccaggag tgggctcagg
    20101 tgctttcgaa gcggcaacgt accaaatctc tagccttcat gatcgtaaag tgatccccgt
    20161 ccaccttctc acatgtaaac ttgctcgaac ccagtaaacg ctcccatcca ttggagccaa
    20221 actcttttct gttgtccaaa aaccacttca cgctcttatt ctcggcaccg cgtacctcag
    20281 gtcgcgggct gtcagggtat ctgcatattc catactttgc ccagatagca aggacttttg
    20341 gagcgcgaag cgctgcgctc gcaggtatgg gttgcggttc gtactcgtct agggccttga
    20401 tagtcgatga gaaatgcggg agtagccagt ctggaagctt tgcaccatcg tcgctgccaa
    20461 taagaccgac ctctgcaaag aagtcatgca ggcaggaagg caagggatcg agttcgaaag
    20521 ggcagggtgc gtcgagcagc acgagggatt cgacttgctc gcccgccgca agcagctgca
    20581 atgtggcttc gtaggcgatg acgccgccgg cagaccagcc accgaggtgg tagggacctt
    20641 tgggttggcg gcggcgcact tcatcgaggt acatggttgc aacacctgag atgccattgg
    20701 tccattcagt tggattgacc atgtagggac aatttagacc gaatacagcg actgaaggat
    20761 cgatagcggg gatgctagca tacgaggtgg cagacccgga gccatccggg agcaggaaga
    20821 gtgtctttgt agcggtccgt ggcttacctt ggatgagtat agacacagcg cggcggatcg
    20881 gtccagagga agctgcttta gcatttggtt tcgcgagaga cttctttgag ggctccttct
    20941 tgggcttagg taactcgact gtgggattga ggaatccagc aatggcttcg acagacgtat
    21001 gcgtgaggaa gaagtcagaa tctagctcga tctcaatttt ctcccggagg acaccacaga
    21061 gggtcatgtt catgagagaa tcgataccaa gagataaaag atcgttggac ccaatgacat
    21121 catcaatagg gacgcccatt tgctcggata tagtctcaca gaagagttga agcagatcgc
    21181 tgctcgtaga cgattcacta tcgatctcaa ggtcggatgg agtagcgatg gatgcgggtg
    21241 tagaaatttc gtcagtggag aagctttcgt cgtcaaccag ggtaggcccc tcgtcagcta
    21301 cagtagactc gctcccatag gtcttattga gataggcctt caactctccg atggtttcgc
    21361 agtcggtaaa tatatgcggt ggcaggtcga gatcagcagc ctcacggagt ttgccgagaa
    21421 tctgaaggga taaaagagag tcgatgccca agcttgagaa ctcacaatca tcaccaagct
    21481 cttcttggag aagttcagac tcggtagaga tcacggccat gactttagag attatttcca
    21541 aagccggtga aatgagaggc tttactagct tagcagtaat ggcgctatcc agcttcttcg
    21601 cgtcgatggc taggggcgtt ggtttcggaa cagggaatcc ggccattaca gacggctttg
    21661 aaacagcctc aactggtcta ggagcgaccg gcttgggaat aattgcagtg accgacttgg
    21721 tcattgtgaa agaaacacct tgaggggtaa gaaggtgtcg agcacggtgc gagggatacg
    21781 ttgaaatttc agaccaacac agacaccgat aatcttgcca ccctcaaaga tatagacatc
    21841 gccagcaatg acgttggtct caccggtctg ctgcatcttg acatatgcgt tgtaagtctt
    21901 ggatttgtcg agcgtttctg cgaatttgat agccttccaa ccgtgtgaaa tatgcacgaa
    21961 cttgctggta tcgatagctg tggtaccatt caatatgaag ccacccaggt gcacgagact
    22021 gtcgatccag aaagggctga catgataatt tccatccttt tctgtggtct ggaacttcac
    22081 ggtggatgta ccttcgaaat tatccccgtc gataatgact tcttccatgc cttgaaaggg
    22141 agctttataa tcgacaaaag tggaaaacag cttgtacgcg aggccgcgag acagtttgtc
    22201 ggcttgattt ttcgctagtc tttccttgag gatatcgata cggccctcaa gcagataaga
    22261 aatcgagttc cagctattct gccacgtcgt aatatcttcg taagtaataa cgcaggtggc
    22321 atggagggtg aattggctcg tggaactttt atcaatgctc tggaaacgaa gtttggcttc
    22381 acccttggtc aaatcaacat tggctgtgac ctccagtata cgactctcgg cttggtctct
    22441 gaggattaga ggcttgaaaa cttccatatc gttgcaacta acgcctggaa ctgtggtatt
    22501 gggattaatt tccttccatg cgtattcacc gattgtgagg gctatatcag ccagaatgga
    22561 tgatgggcaa aggctagtat tattgacctg gtgtccagac acggcagcgc ggaaaacagg
    22621 atcgttaacg tccgactcag taattatctt cccagttggt ccttcatagt tctcagacac
    22681 gatcctgtga acggagcttg ttgaaagttt ggaacgaggt ggggcagcgg gcgcaacatc
    22741 ctcgattttc tgaacaatag tacgaggctc ggttttatgt aagcaccaat catttacata
    22801 ctgaatccag taatttttgt tgtcaaagtt gtaggctggc aaggaaagta gttcgtgagc
    22861 ttcgtcaaag tcgcggtgaa actcgccgaa atcgaccggt atgcccgcag tgtgaagaga
    22921 agtgagagat ttagagaggc tcttccaaga attctcattc ttattgagtg aacctacagt
    22981 atggacggaa gacgataata tctttttgat cattccagag cagataggat gtggcccaac
    23041 ctccacgaag acagtctttt cagcaacaaa gccttcggac ttggcgtttt ctagagcttc
    23101 gtaaaaattg acagtatatc ttgcgtgtcg gcaaaggtat gaagggttga aaacgcccgc
    23161 atcttccaca acttcactga gaagtgggga tatgattgga atagtagggg tgttgaaagt
    23221 aacaccacat gccagctctt caaatgcgtc gagaatggga tcaacctgag cggagtgaaa
    23281 tgcgtatgga agattgagaa gtgtcgtctt cagtccagcc tttgtgagta ttgcatttgc
    23341 agcatcgatc tgatgtagag aaccagcgat gacagtctca ctcggtgagt tcaagcaggc
    23401 gatctcgtat tgcacatatt gcagagtatc ttctacagtc gaggcagatc ctttgacgac
    23461 caacatagcg tgagtatttt ctgtacaatg ttccagtagg agacgggctc gagatcccac
    23521 caaatagatc gtgtcttcca tggtcagaac acccgcagca tacaaggctg cgtactctcc
    23581 gagactgtga ccgacgacga cggaaggttt gacgccccag gacttccata gggccaaaag
    23641 tgaaatttgg acagatacaa gagcgagttg agtctccaga gcagttatct tgtcagtaga
    23701 tgcatcattc agtgcgggaa gaaaggaagg gaacccttga gtcaccgcta actgattcaa
    23761 atgtagaatt gtagatcgga aaatcttgga ctgctcaatg agggtcttgc cgaggccagc
    23821 gtagtatgcc ccctggcccg tgaagacaaa agctgttttg gggctagccg aaggaacggg
    23881 cgagaattga ccctcgtctg cctttgctaa aagaagggtt cttaactcat caagactgga
    23941 ggcggcgaca ccgacacgat aattatgatg catacgacgt gccgtcaagg tgtaagacaa
    24001 gcttgcgaag tcattggccg cgacgtttga agcaactgca acgagggcct tgatttgctg
    24061 agccaaagag gtcagtgatt tggcagaggt aatgaaaggc aagaatgcgc gagggtcggt
    24121 tccttcaggt tttgttcgga taggaccgtc acgaatgagc atagcggtat taccaccagc
    24181 ggcactaaaa ttgttcaaaa agatgattct gtccgcgtcg tcgggtcgag gatatggtgt
    24241 gttctcatat ggcaccttga tgttgcgggt aatcaggttt ggaaatccag ggttgatttc
    24301 gtgtttgatg ccaacatgct taggaatagt gtttttctga agcatgagga gcactttaat
    24361 cagcgctcca atgccagctg cagcttcacc gtgacctata tttgacttca ctgctcctat
    24421 gtgtagtgcc ttgttcggat cagaaccccg agcgtgctct ggagcaaata cggtcgtgac
    24481 tgaaccaatc tcagccatat ctcctgcctg ggtgccggta ccatgcattt caacgtagct
    24541 gacatccaaa ggattgacgc cagcctcgtg aagaacactt tgatagagat aggcctggtt
    24601 tccagcatgt gggtgcgtga tagagatggc atcggctgaa tggttggtgg ccgtgcccaa
    24661 gatgacacca agaatgttgt ttttgtcatt aatcgcgtca tccagccgct ttagtaccac
    24721 tgagccgact ccgtcggctc gacaataacc atctgctttg ctatcccagg ttttgcatga
    24781 acctgtcttc gagaggaact ggccacgact gagacccgca aagagatcgg gcgcggtaag
    24841 aatgttcgca cctcctgcaa tggcggtatc gcactcgcca gatctcaaag acgagcatgc
    24901 tatttggatt gctgccatgc tggaagagca agcagtgtcg acgctatagc taggacctcg
    24961 gaagccgaaa taatagctaa ttcgaccagg ggcaaatgct cgtatgccac cggggataaa
    25021 atacgtgcca atgttttgcg ctgcattgac ctcgcgccaa tcatcagatg tctgaccata
    25081 gaatgtaccc acacgatcct gctgcgatga cggtgtcgag ttgagcacga aaccagactg
    25141 ttcaagtgcc tcgtatgcgg tgacgagtgc caaacgatgc attggatcag tttgagtagc
    25201 ctcagttggt gacatatgaa aaaaccgggc atcaaataag ccaggttcgt cgataaatgc
    25261 accaaatggg ctgtggctgg tattgttgat ttttccattc gggtcataat gagtttcagg
    25321 gtcgaagcgg tcctttggaa tctgcttgtg catgtctttg ccctggacca agacctgcca
    25381 aagagcctcg acatcagctg cacctggaaa gcgaccagac atcccaacaa tggcgatatt
    25441 agagggtgtc tgggtggggt tcgagcccgt ggtcgcccca gcccaatgtg ctagatcgtg
    25501 aagcacaacc gctttaccat ctttctcaat cgcagcctgg aggcttctag tagcttgcga
    25561 gacttcgaac ccagccagct gtgcaccgtg cgcaacaagc gggtcgtttg atacagaatt
    25621 ggtgattgat gaccactgta caggttttcg gaggatgtcg gtgatcgcct ctgagaataa
    25681 tgcggatgca gtcgtagtct ctgatctttt cccagtacca gcggatataa ctattctcct
    25741 gggagctgga atttggctta aagcgttcga ccgcgagcct atgacctcag aaacttgttc
    25801 ttcactgtat acgtcggccg catgccagac gcccacactc tccacttctt ggactccaga
    25861 ttggaaaatt ttcgaactcc gccttagcca ctcaagccgc gttgggcttc cgttgattgt
    25921 acttgcggat tcactgacag tcgaaacgaa agcgcggttc gtcattggaa agttctgttc
    25981 tggtcagcga gcgtctagtt cgtcttgcgg taacttacag ccgcatcttg taggctccga
    26041 agttccgcct ggatctcatc gacaagtccc ggtactatga gactccagct ggcgtttgat
    26101 tcacccgagt gtcgcgtagg gatggaatat ttctctacaa ttgctcctgt gcggaacgct
    26161 aaccgtgctg actctacagc aatatcaggc agttcaatga tattcgctgc acaggcaacg
    26221 gcggcggctg acagctgacc aagaccaatt ccaaccagga ggttatcggt gctgccgaga
    26281 ctgcgagcat cctgctcatg gtggctacag ccatagcagt tagcgattgt tgtagccttg
    26341 atcgaaagtc gggtggagat acccgataaa attcgctacc tcagcgatca ccaaaagtgc
    26401 actggaaact tctacacgct ggaccttgga cgcggcatgc ctctcgctca gatcgaatat
    26461 actgttgaaa ggcggtattt gatttctaat gtctcttggg agattccata cttccgctcg
    26521 gattgcggaa tatgccttct caaggaagga tttgacaaga actgttctcc tcctcgcttc
    26581 gtgggctcgt cgaatgaggc cccgggtatt tggtaattgg tctggaaaca aggaaataga
    26641 catgcttgga aaaagaaaga caaaacacaa aggcgagaag ccacaggata aagaagagaa
    26701 gtgccgtaag aaggtggcgt gagagaaaca atcacagagt tagtacgcag attttcgtgt
    26761 cgggtttggg attacaggac atcgtgggtt aggttccggt acgatgtcga caacacaatg
    26821 cccgtgagct gcaatctgac tgttacttgg cgatgtgcac agctctatac tgagtttgtg
    26881 cggagcttaa ccccaatttc tggtgataaa tacgttggac acgaagtcac atttttagct
    26941 tcgctacatg ttggcagcga agtgaggaac tggtacgctt tccgggtaag ccctgattac
    27001 aattttacag attgcggtgt gctttctgac ggctgtattt aacgtcaccc ttcgggtcat
    27061 caaaagcata gcaacatgcg taacaaattg cttttggaag caggggctag ccaggtgcgg
    27121 ctagatccaa aacgtattga tcgggaccct atgagaagtc ggtttccgag gcaagcgaaa
    27181 tttggcgaat cacaggaata tcaaggagct ggcgtgcttg gagtaagcaa gtgtgatcgg
    27241 atgaaaaccg ctgattggag taggaacctg gatgtatcga atgtatcgcg gaggtaccag
    27301 acgacccaca agggtaaaat ccgtcgggaa agactcgctt gtgttcggga gatattaaac
    27361 acataacgaa tgagacaaaa atatagtaac cagaagtcat gtagcagatc attcgaatag
    27421 ctgatagatc cgcttacgtc tgtagcgatt tgaattggcg agtacttggt acttagaacc
    27481 agagtcagtc cacacgaagg tagtagactg acattactaa acagtgaaca ccggatgtta
    27541 cacgcgtctg tcggaagatt tgatcgtcaa tagtaacagt agtttcactt tgagtcatcg
    27601 gctctcggga tgcgagttgg gctaatgtcc gtcaaggctc accgactgta gatattgaag
    27661 tcggcatcga tggcgcacag agctgcggca acctatgttt atagggcgga aaggtgtatt
    27721 gcggctgaat tagtatatca gagattgtct cagtgctgac tggcgatcat ggacacccgg
    27781 caatgctacc acgattcgcg gcaaagtgtc gagcgtttga aaggcaaggc ggtagtgtgt
    27841 atagaccgca ctatagtaag tgcctccatt tgaaaagtca ccgtggttgc ggctgcccat
    27901 cttacgtcct cgagtcgggg ctcaaagggt cgtgttgcgg ccctggtaca cgtcgcaaag
    27961 ctccaatact acaaacaaag ccttgagatc atgatttttc gggaatttct tttttggtat
    28021 gagtgctggt gtgaggtgag ccagaggcct gcgcggagga tagacgtgtt gtaagaggaa
    28081 gacgacgcga gcgcgtgttg acgcgtgtgc tagcgcgtca agcctacctg atgactcagc
    28141 cgggcttcct atagctctca gccctccaat ggaaaatcca ccaatatcgc agaacatata
    28201 tcacgtaaat cacgaaattt catacatctt cttttcaaca ttgtattgtc attactataa
    28261 gtgtaaaaat aatctacgcc ggcatgacaa ttccatgggt cggatatctg gcgaaacaat
    28321 acaaagaaag atttactaat tggcgacaga agcaaagaca gggctcttgc caatgtattg
    28381 cttccaggtg gtcaacggct cgtcaacaat gtcgtggctt gcatcgagtt tttcaccgcc
    28441 aaaataacca gccacatcaa aaagctggtg gttttccagc atctcttgct gaaagctctc
    28501 ggggagcccg aagctgccaa gtatgccctt gtacacgtca ccgggtaact ggttgtatgc
    28561 ggctgaagcg ctggtcttgg ggtagacctc tttgagctct tcaacgattt gggatggggt
    28621 gtagtaggcg gtggcgccga ggacacgttg gccgagcaac ttgtcgcggt tctcgaagat
    28681 gcccttgacg aattttccgg tgtcgtcctc agcgtcgaag agaggaatgg gagcgtcttt
    28741 tgtggtaggc aggttgagag tccagccggt ctgttcggag atggacatgc cgggcaggtt
    28801 ggacatgaag tagccggcta agaagaaggt ggcgggaatg ccgagctcgc ggatatagtc
    28861 ctcaacttgg gccttgctat cgaagtgatg gacattggtg agctttccat tggtgactgt
    28921 ttgaggtgtt agttgaattc gtgttgaagg tgaagagtaa acgtacgctt tgtgacgttc
    28981 aagagcgaag accagacaag gtgctgaact ccctcagcct tagcggcgtc ggcgacagcc
    29041 ttgccctggg tgatttcagg tgcagcatcc atcttctcga ggaagttggt tacagcaaag
    29101 acgccatagg cacccttgag gacgggagca atggtctcgg gggcgttcaa gtcggcctat
    29161 gattgtgagt gggagctaaa agtgggagtg aaagttcaag acctacagag acaacttctg
    29221 cgcccagatc cctcagtttc tgtgcggaat ctttggtggt atcgcgagtg acagccttga
    29281 tgtggtattt cgcagcagtc ttggggtcgg cgaggatggt ttcgataaca gaacctccct
    29341 gcttgccggt ggcaccgaag acgacaattg tttgcttagc catcgtagtg gaaggattta
    29401 ctgagatttc agatgtgaat gtagatgcag gtggagaagt agtggttgta gttgatggtt
    29461 cttctttggt aggagctgct gtggattgag ggtgtgaatt ggagattcta gaagagcgac
    29521 ggaacagcta tttgaatgct ttcatgaaca gcgaagccga agcgattttt cagcctggtg
    29581 gagcgaagat gcaggcttct cgttcttcca atttctttgt tgtgcggatg aggcacgatt
    29641 gcaaattagg tgaaatgctc gcgccctagc aaagccgagc gtagtggtgg agtacgcatt
    29701 ctgcgatcgg attgggcgcg tggggtgcgt gccatgcacg ttctactgta cctgggacga
    29761 acccctgccg tggttcgtag taagcaggag gcttagcata caccgaaagc gcgacggttc
    29821 atgtaagcag cgatgggctg cgtggttgga ctaatgcata gtccggacga gaaaccgccg
    29881 acgccaagcc gctatctgca agcccagcca ccgtcatgta ccctggggac gcggaccatg
    29941 tcctctcgtt ctccttggta catgagaaac caccgccgtc taaccaatag gggtggataa
    30001 tcgacgtggt gatgcacatt tatcgttggt tgtaggaatg ctctcctcaa ttaggctccc
    30061 gctcgatcac gcatgtgcag ctgcacaccc tgggatttgc tccatcagaa ccagaacatg
    30121 acacagcaga tgcatgtgta tcatgcccct ggacgatggg atttagtttc actataccga
    30181 ggatccctac acaacgttct taatactttt ttactacata cacccatcca aatctgcacc
    30241 tgcatcaaag acgtcacgtg aaatggtgtt cgcccgccca aagtggaaga tcagcctctg
    30301 ggacgctaca tgaacctaaa ttactgggca ctaaactaca ccttcgcctt cagtgaatct
    30361 gctgcacttc gctgattatc ttgctgcata tgctcgttcg tcacctttgt caatgtggat
    30421 gttcgtctcc ccatgccggg cgtatgtaca taactgcacc tcaatccatc gctccattta
    30481 tcagctactg acgcacaatg tctcggtcaa ttttaattac tcgtggggtc cgtttatcga
    30541 gcattcctca cggcgttact gtgccaattc tacctaggca cggtgaaggg aactcaagtg
    30601 cttgtaaggg tctaaaccgt tgctcaagcg gatcctcgag acaccagcgc caactccttt
    30661 tggaaagata ccaccagcac aacctcattt tggacgccga ttccatagcg caaattaccg
    30721 tgccaccacc ctgccgcaga tgcctagtat atcagaagcg tcgaacaaag accctggcta
    30781 catgttcctc gtctttggaa gtatacatgt atctaggtac aagataggca ggcgcatgat
    30841 tagtctcgaa atcttgagcc acctactgac gcatgcgcgc aatggcctct aggatgggcc
    30901 gccgttggcc ccattactag gttcccttct gcctatactt tctgcaaatt ggtaacggga
    30961 tggctatcct cattgattcg tgatgcatta tttttactta gtgcgttctt cttttagcag
    31021 tggagccgtt atctcacaaa tggtccggac acactaggtc gtcttgggcc atgggtaatt
    31081 gagaggtttg gaacgtacag tctctgtaat ttattattgt acgtctcaaa atcatagagt
    31141 catcataata cagctagctg atcacagcca gatgtggttt ggtgcactaa tttacggaac
    31201 gcgctttctc ttgtgcaggg tccttggtcg gccattttac aagtgcttat ccacagatga
    31261 cgctatcgaa gtatggccgc acctacgtca agcatccgct agtattgcta tagagacgcc
    31321 tgtgaaatgg atctatcagg aagtcgtatt caagagtcag tgaactggaa tgcatcatgt
    31381 caaacaagat aatgattatg cttaaatagt ctcaaagaat cgaaggctga aacatgctca
    31441 actaagtgaa gaggaaagaa tccctaattg tcctgtcaag agaaaagaac gatatgacca
    31501 caaaatctag aacccgcatt cctgctcaag aaatccataa tttgaaacac aatctactct
    31561 accgaaacat caccctcctc gtgcatgacc atatcacctt gtctaatggt ggctggtcgg
    31621 tcaaagactt tgaacttggg cggccctggg gttttacgca tccagttcac ccactgcttg
    31681 atatcgtctt cgaactgctt ctgcttaggc ttcaactctt tcttatcatc tgggatagca
    31741 gtcttgtgtg gccatctgac cgtgatctcc acaggtccag cccaagaata gacgatgtca
    31801 gagaactctt tgaactggtc gtcatactcc tttcctgtgg cactcacagc gttgatgtgt
    31861 gccatggcct tcttgtttgt agcggtatcg aaaccagaga ttgcaatgca gttgataacg
    31921 tgccaagtct tcatagagtc tgtagcacct ccttctaagg ttttaccttc tggaacggaa
    31981 atggaggcac gctttgcgag ggcatgggtt gcaggctcaa cggcgctggt gtccgagcga
    32041 cgtgctacga cggatgtctt tggcgggctc cagtgttgct ttcccttggg atacttggtg
    32101 aattcgagtt ctttcgagtt tgctttgcag cagccagtct ttggatcttt ctccttcttc
    32161 gtgcacctct taggggcagt cttagggcac tgtgttggct tgcagcagcc tttggcattc
    32221 ttctgtgcct tggtgcatgt cttgggcgca ttcgctggac acttcttagg ctttcctttc
    32281 ggggagtgct tcttcttctt ctttgggcct ccctttgtgg gtctcttctt agtcttgcct
    32341 gtggtcttct tcttcttcct cctggtagtc ttgttcggga catcattggt ggatcctctg
    32401 ccgtgacccc ctcttgtcct ccgtttagat atttcgactg cccgcttaga tcccgagggc
    32461 tttacctcaa tggctccgag gttggtatca tgcagatcct tcaccactaa atggcctgat
    32521 tgatgaggta tgaacacacc cgcttgaaca gaccgcttgt cgttcggctg ggaaaccacc
    32581 aatctacaca gagttagatc tggtgtcgtt tgaaataatc atgtctttac ttactcatct
    32641 gtcacaggtg cagtaaggcc tactgtaaaa agcccagctg caactagata agcagcgagc
    32701 ttgccgagct gcatcttcat gccggctaat gtattcccca agtaattgtt aagtgtcgat
    32761 ttctattcaa atgcagataa aaaaagcagc tccaggctga gtgtacgagt cttgggtcct
    32821 atgtaaacga ttgtgggaga cgaatgtcta attgcaatac agaaagaatg tgagaagcga
    32881 atgtatggag ttacaatagc aagaacgtaa tgaacttgaa tgatttatac gttcttggag
    32941 atagatctca aatcacgcat ccttctactc agttccatga ctgcttccgg acttcgtaca
    33001 gctatggatg gaatctccgt tgctgtacat acgactctgc ttacgtgagt ctggaggcac
    33061 tctcaaatta gctcactcaa actatgttga tatatgccta gctagtaaat ctttgaatga
    33121 gtttttgata aatgcagtct gtaaattgtt tttttgcgcg gcagaaatcg agcgtgccat
    33181 tcgtcacata catgcactgg gttattgagt ggttgtggat actcagtgat ctgactgaag
    33241 cctggaatca ttatgtatgt acaagcgtcg tacgcacctt tagaatggaa tcctgacgca
    33301 tttcgcgtta cccgactgct cgtttttcga aacggtcgtt catccttccc gatcattctg
    33361 acatctggac gcaaccatcg gtaatgtagt gcggtctcaa agtccttcgc ccggcgagaa
    33421 aggggtcacc cgggcggata agcgaggcta agccttgtgg cgcacgtgct tgtccctagg
    33481 cccacagcgc acccatgcag ctgcacagtg cacacgtttt gtagaaaccc gaatccactt
    33541 tgtagtcgtt cgtcccggcc ttgcttgcgc ttcaactctg ctctgcagta tcaagagcac
    33601 tcgagcttat attgttacct attcaagtaa gagacaccac acgttgttgc tgcctgaaaa
    33661 ttacaagcgc atctagagag attgaagctt tactgttcaa ttcaatacgc ctgaattccc
    33721 ttatcattcg aaattctgct ccatctcttg ccctctatca ctagcacctc tgctttgatc
    33781 atggcagcac cttcgcggcc tccgtgggag aaggagcaga gaccagaagc tgatgcaatt
    33841 tcacgcccgc cgtgggagaa acaaagagac tctaccaaca gtcatgaatt ggaaagaaga
    33901 agcggttccg atggcttgtt agactttgag ttcttgaacg aatcactgac aacgattgct
    33961 gaggctccaa catcctttca tcagttccaa gaattacctc gtgaattgag agaaaatata
    34021 ttcgaactta gccttccaga gcaaaggatt ttaaggctca agatagttgg aaacagtggg
    34081 acccatcact gcggatacaa cagaaggaac gatttaggca acattgttag cgatgccaac
    34141 taccatgtgc gcctcgaatc aacgagtatc agctcaccac tactatacgt gagccacgag
    34201 gcgagaagag ttttcaatcg tgtttatcgc gtgtgcattc ccctgtcccc taagcacctc
    34261 ccgaccgtcg gcggaacgtc accaacggtg cacacgacag actgcgcccc gccccggctg
    34321 atgttcagcc cagaacgaga tacgatatcg atttgtatcg ataaggaaaa ggaagaacct
    34381 cactttgccg acttcataca tgacgtgcta gcgtacgatc ctcaacacaa gggaattctc
    34441 cacttggcgg ttgccgatac acatttccga atcgttctgc ccaaaggtca gtttttgtcc
    34501 ccaacactta cataaattaa agattcttct tcgaatgaca ctgcttacca tctaattcag
    34561 tgcattccaa tttacatagc gacgcacgag ctgctttgac ttccactttg aagggtctaa
    34621 agagtgtgcg tctgatccat cttgtgaaaa aaccacggga gatgttttcc actttgatgt
    34681 cgaattttcc ggtcccgctc gaagagcttg agatacccaa ggacctggtg cgcgtcaatc
    34741 gggcatatcc tttatggtcc agtaacgctt cctattcgat cttgccagcc gatcctcgcc
    34801 cagtgtctcg ctaccttgat ctggtagact gcggatttga tccttgttac ctcatccttg
    34861 cctggcaggt gttcgaagcg gctttcaatg ttccgcccac tccttcagag aagatacgcg
    34921 tggttatcgc aattgataac gacttggcaa ccattgatca agcacgccga ttccgacaga
    34981 aagaggagct caacttaaac acgaggtggg gagaaggagg atattacaat aaggaatttc
    35041 cggagtggaa gaatccggac acggacgaag acattgaatt ttcaaagaag cagaacgcca
    35101 taggtttctg gtcgatacca cttgaggcat ttggacctgt acctgaggca tcatatgaat
    35161 ggcatcaatg gcagatgaca agagtctgta acttcaaaga catggaagaa cagatccagc
    35221 ttggcttatt ccatatcagc taaaatgagt ggcagagatc gaggaattga atagtaagaa
    35281 ttaggtcatt cagttttcaa tacagtttca gtaaatttag aaaagagcgt tagctttgtt
    35341 acattcgagc tttgatgtac cgggaattgt ttatctgatc gggaacgtag aattggcacg
    35401 gactggttgc ctcaggtcaa ttggttagct gagtgctcca ccatagtggg gcttcccggg
    35461 acaaagacca tcctctgccg aaggagcaca tctacataca atacacgaag aatacatgca
    35521 tctcagggtc cgcgctacat tgctgcatat gtagaatctc gatcgtagga gcgctatgtg
    35581 ccacaggagc aattctgcta caattgtatt ggtgcaaaac gtgataatac gggtaattaa
    35641 gtctgcagcg taagcgatca tgcataatgt atgcagcact cctggcctgg ttgtggcttg
    35701 acaggaacgt tagaacatca gtttaccggc aggtatgcag acaagatctg gcctgaagtt
    35761 gaggcggtcg catcggagtg gacaccgcgt ggttgaagat atcggactga gcatcttaca
    35821 cgcatactta gtgcttttta gtgttctcaa agggtgttca gaatcaatgg tacctaccta
    35881 agtactgcaa tcgcgttgct caaaaaggag gcgcaccagt gtggatgttt cataaatggt
    35941 tagagtatct aagtcggcac agtgactaac gagctttcgt gagtcagaag attatggttt
    36001 tgggagacgc cggttaagcg tcgggcgaag caaaagctga ctgggactgg ggttggtgtt
    36061 gtcagactgc caactcggcc tcgcgcgaca ttacataaga cactagcatt atgatgtagc
    36121 gtggcggtgt ttttctcata ggccgacgcc gagcaattat gaatcctgtt cgcttaggac
    36181 gcgtcgcttg ggggggaacg ctagcaaggt ctcatctagg catgcatgcc tgtacaagaa
    36241 acatggatac ttggtatctc ggtgctcgcg ctactttttg taatgctgct taccttactg
    36301 ctgcttgcgt actggtggaa cggtctgtgc aacggacacg atgctttggt agtgctgcac
    36361 gcgggggcgt ggtcacgaca cggttaccca gcttcgtaga tataaagaca tccagtatct
    36421 tctcaatatc cagacacttc agaatcaaag cactacagcc atctacatct tcacattaga
    36481 attgacactt aaagtttaca ttgaaaatct acattcaaga tcaccaccac aaacatgtcc
    36541 aaccaagctt cttggattcc agccgctact cagactgtgt ctgttggccc agctgatacc
    36601 tacaccccag gccctggcga gcttcttgtc aaaatcaata gcattgcctt cacacccatc
    36661 gagggcaaga tacaaaaatt tggcactcac cctattccat accctaacat tctcggcact
    36721 tccttttctg gaaccgtcga gtccgtgggt gaggatgtca ctggttttga gaagggcgac
    36781 cacgtcgttt ctatccgctc agggaagaca ctcggcgacc cccgctttgg cggttaccaa
    36841 aagcttgccc ttgcacccgc cagctccact tccaagctct ccaaatcggt gccattccat
    36901 agcgcttctg ctactatcct caatctcgct gctatcactt cagctctgag cattcatctc
    36961 ggcctcgacc gaccttccct ctccggcaca ccctcggcca agggcaagaa ggtccttatc
    37021 tacggtggat ccagctcttg cggtggtctc gctatcaagt acgctgctgc tgccggctac
    37081 gaagtcatca ccacttcttc cagccgtaat aaggactttg ttcagtctct cggcccagcc
    37141 cacatcattg accacgaaca gaaacttgac gacgtggtcg ccgacttgag aaaatttgga
    37201 ccttacgatg ccgttcttga caccatcggg cttccagagc ccaccgccat cttggttgcc
    37261 tacttcgagt cattgggtgg tggttcctac aactctatga tccctcctat tcctgggacg
    37321 cgagacattc ctgaaaatgt caagaggaat tttgcgccat acaacttcgc gtttgaggaa
    37381 ccacagcaca aggaattggc ccggtggctg tatgaggagt atctacccca gggtcttgag
    37441 agtggcctga ttgttccgac taggcagcac gttcttactg gtggattgga gaaggcacag
    37501 gatgcacttg acttaatgaa cgagggaggt attagtggca agaaacttgt tatggatccg
    37561 tgggagagca ctagcgcatg aggaaggaaa ctttgatagg cgccgggaaa aactatagag
    37621 aataataata ttttgtctgt cacataactt tctcgttgtg gaataaaacc tctatatgca
    37681 gatcatgttc tagagctgac cctattgaag ttccacaaag agatgagttg gtgagtaacc
    37741 aagagacagt gaccgctacg tcgagtgtta tgttcttaaa cacggccgct gtctctaata
    37801 ctctcgacac gtgcacatgg cagtactgcc accccgactc cgggagctag cttataaagg
    37861 gggtttggag ctaccccaat agctagtgtt gtgaagactt caagtcagag acaagattca
    37921 tcttttcgtt actgcggtcg acttcagttt ttcaaaccaa cttcagtaaa tcttgtttgg
    37981 aatcaccctt cgcactctac ccaatcgagt atctggctca ttcggaaaca ccaacgctaa
    38041 ttcattcttc ctgttgaccc taactccgac agtcttttgg aaggtcatca ttgaatccgc
    38101 accagctgat acatttttca gacctttcgg cctttccgat tgaagagcga ggagtatgag
    38161 ttcgatggct gtgttccatg atgtcgatgt atatcccacg gtcaagatat acagtatata
    38221 tattacaatc actagacaat agagtgagat aacgaccatg gacagacgca cagaaattgg
    38281 cgtcgggtcg taaccgtatc catactgtat tagtttgaag tcaaacgatg gatagccgcc
    38341 ttctaccacg cctgaataaa aatttgtatc gagagcattg gcgagagtat taacgaatat
    38401 cgatgcaaga ataggttcca cggggttgtt attctgaaag gcaagtaggt tggtgaagct
    38461 tccattgttg aaagatgtca tagagctgag gtccatggtg attggtgttc catgatgtat
    38521 tggatcaaat cctgcgtcta ttaccagagg tgtttgtgca acaggtgttt gatcagaata
    38581 cagaatatca ttcgtggaca gtttccagaa tgcctgaatg ttgcaggtga tgagttgata
    38641 acattcctgt gttgcttgtc tatttccatc tgagaacata ttcgcagcag ggtaagaatt
    38701 atagctggtg aattgacaaa agtcagtacc attttgccat ggtgtaaaga aggctccgat
    38761 gagtgcggat gaattgggtt ctggagatgg agaccagatt ggaggtagtg aacgcgacat
    38821 gaggtctgtt gcattttgac gcagtagggt ttttaagaaa tcactcgcag taaacagagt
    38881 ggcttggctc ctaccatcat cctggatgta ggaaacgttt gtttcaggac caatggagaa
    38941 caccggcaga gtacatttgg tcgttactac cgggtgcgaa atatcgacag agatacttgc
    39001 gtttcgtgcc tgttcagaat acagtgatcg catatgtttc acgacaaact gtgctggcat
    39061 tgacgcagtt gctgagaaaa atgcggcgtt gccttgcaga tctgattcgg gcccctttcg
    39121 gtgccctatg gatatccgta tcttcctggg gctattggac aggtcggagt tgtatactat
    39181 ttgttcataa cgattgtttt catctccagg aggtatgtat ttactttttg ggtagccagc
    39241 tacagtagag tcgctctcgg tagtccacgc aaagctatcc agattgctgt atgatattag
    39301 tgcttggttt gctacgggca ataggcagag tttggcttac attttcgctt tagaggtcag
    39361 atttatttgg cgtggaaata tggcttcttc tgtgggaatg ggagattgct taaatactgt
    39421 gactagttgc ggcatgtttg atcgcggtat catcagcgtt gcagtcgaag gcccgacgac
    39481 cgcagtcaac atgaccaata gagggatgag cgttacgaag ataatcttcc gtgacgaagg
    39541 tatttctcgc gatgtgattg aggagaagaa gtccagagac cacagatagg aaatttgata
    39601 cgactgagtt gcagctgaaa gagctcccaa gggtaagtat ccgttaatca gttgttgtcg
    39661 aatgatagca agcacgactt ctgcaatcga ggtttgcatg agaagctcgt ggaactttgc
    39721 gacgaactgc aaccatatag cgctggagaa atcacttcct atgaagaaga acgaccaatt
    39781 gaggatcagt agaacgatcg cgccactcag cggtaccata tgaagcatca catgatagag
    39841 aaccgaccag tgtcggttat aaattgccac ttttcggcgt tcggttggtt ctctccaagc
    39901 aatcaagtag cctaatatct gaagcctgag acaacggagg tagtcgtaca cgttggaatc
    39961 ggctggtgcc tcgcgcggtt ttgaatccag atcgacgctt ttggcatttt gcctatatag
    40021 ttagcttaaa cttacatgcc gctgtagaaa cactgcatac ccttcactgc ttttttcttt
    40081 acgctccggc aaaggggttt tcgaaagttt catgctgaga gaggtttcgt ggctttgact
    40141 tcgacaagat ccatggggct gtagcaaatc ttcaatgtag gggctgcttc atcgttgtct
    40201 cgattgactc aaaaaagttt tgtggtacaa taaatcgatg agtagagact ggaagataca
    40261 cgagggacct agacgtccta atcaacgcgg gtcaaacacc gattcgtatt cggttggggc
    40321 catgtgccaa gttcgacagc gacttgcaaa ccgtaacacc aacgatctca agagtaagat
    40381 agagtaactt aagcgaccat ttgggataga gagcccaaga aaaaaaggac gagtaaggaa
    40441 ggagcgtata ccatacaata aacagttcat actcataatt gctgtaggtc tattcgtgcc
    40501 aaagcatgcg atgtccatat ttccgcccca gataagcaag ggtgtttgtt gcctgtttca
    40561 ggcgggggcg gattctgccc ggcacttatc cctatgcgca ttaatgacgc ctattcggca
    40621 ttttggaaag caattgatat actccgttgt ttccaagtat tcaaaccata attttactct
    40681 tgaacacatt tgtttatcat ttcggcagcg tttagtgaaa atcataggca tctgtattaa
    40741 tatgacagtg taatggtagc atccaagtaa ggaggaatgc atgtaagcac tgcgcctcct
    40801 agtccaacgc gtactccggg taaagtgcgt gtacttctag tttgtttgta tcacaaattc
    40861 tgtaacagtg ctttgggata aataagatat attgaaagac ttaaagaagt tttattggac
    40921 atggagctct ggtaccacct catcctttta caactcatct ctcgcatcgc gtggatcatg
    40981 cttagcccag aagtcctcgt aatcatccca cttctgcgag gggaaagcaa gcgggacagt
    41041 gataggccca aacggaatac ccttttcctc aaactcgttc aaacgagcct gcgtgaggga
    41101 tcggctcttg ttgacgctgt atacagagat acggtgacaa gaactggtga cgtgaaggcc
    41161 ccagttccac gcagtgcgca cgtcaggagg ctgcgtgttg agcgcattgt cccagcagcg
    41221 aacgacgatc tcgacccacc cttcgacatc gcaaggtaac tcgtactccc acgtgcgcca
    41281 gcaccatttt cgcttctcgg aaaggttctc tagcgggacg gtgtaccagt tgaagccacc
    41341 gtctgagctg agctcgacac gctccggcca tctaccgccg ccagaatacg cccatccctt
    41401 gcagcggatc tttccgttat ggatgatgac ttgcttggtc catggcgaca tgatggctga
    41461 gctgactggc atctcttgga tctggatgcc gtcggtcaat ctgaagttat gcttgccgac
    41521 ttgctgaggg aagtagaggt attcctggct ctgtaccgga gctcgagaag ggttcttgat
    41581 agccttgatt ctgtaaagcc atttcacgct cctggcacca atgtaccctg gtcaagcaag
    41641 ttagcgcagg cgcaacgaga agactatcat ggtctccctt accgagaaca acaacgcgaa
    41701 gagggtaccc gtgaatcttt gggagaggct ccccattcat ctcccagcaa agcagcacct
    41761 cattcgcctt gaccttcgac catggaacgc tcaccaaata attcatggct ttgtcgtctt
    41821 tgaagtaagt gtctgcgccg tagaattcaa ggtgctttgc gtcctcaacc agacctccac
    41881 aagctttgat aaccttcttt agactgatgc cgacatactt tgcggtacca atggcgcctt
    41941 ctgcccaagg cgcctgcggc acctcatcac cctgacccgg gtatcgtaga atctgttcaa
    42001 tacgcctggt gcccgaacac tgaatggtgg cgtacttctc cacgcgagga aaattcgcct
    42061 cattcatgag gtcgtctaag gtgaacgtac gaggattctt tacgaggcca tccatagtga
    42121 agctatattc ctccttgtcg atgataggaa tgccaccatg gttgcgtaca aagtgcaagg
    42181 gattgggagt aatagttttg tctgtaacca atcgcttggg tggctcgccg ttatatggga
    42241 actgtaacaa gtggagcata tcagggtgct tctcttcgag cacaatatcc cacgagtcat
    42301 caggaatctg ggtcaattca cctcctacag cacgatgcca catcttccaa tgggttccgg
    42361 gaaggaccgg attactggcc gggattgggc cgagctgaaa ctcgggattg ggcggaaagg
    42421 tctgggcgat gaggagcttg tgtgccgctt ctttcttctt gggataattt tcccactcaa
    42481 cgaaacttga tccccaagat cagtcttgtc tctacggagt ggctcagata actcacccgg
    42541 tccatccctt tcgctcgcga gcaaacaagg tgttgcgatc acccacagct ttgatcgcag
    42601 cattgtcctt ggtcaattcc ccaaacactt gaggctcaag aggaattgtc tctgggccgg
    42661 tcatatcaag aaccggcagt tccgctcctg ccatgccctg ttcaattctc cattcatcag
    42721 gacgattact ggtatggata taactggtgt cgccatattc catgttacgg ccagaatggc
    42781 cgttgacact ggagccgttg gaaatctgtg ttccaggcat gatgccgttg tgctcaattg
    42841 aaaggataaa tcgatccagt ggctataaat acttcgaatt gggctctagg aacttatctt
    42901 atcttgtttt atgggcgacc tcccctcaag ttacgtatgt ggggcaatcc tacccatatg
    42961 gtcccgaacc atttctgccg tgccacggac ggtactcctg tggttctatt ggggtcgcgg
    43021 cgatgtgtga tgcactgact gaacatgtgt cagctgcata ctgccaatcg aacatggaca
    43081 caagaagagg ggtaggttag tgcccgcata ggttccacga ccatggtact agttgcatac
    43141 gttgagcata gctgcgttct atgaagcctc tggttcgctc gagcacaact ggatattttt
    43201 ctagtttgaa aggagtaatc tcggagaggt cactatacta ctggtaactt tccacgtggg
    43261 aacgatatat tcacgtgata gatgtgtgtc cacaggtcca tacctaccgc gccttaggac
    43321 accgtcgcag ctcatttctg cagccatcta tctttcttgt cattaatgtc attctcaaag
    43381 aacctcggac aattcagagt gtccatttgc actcacctaa cgtgactctc tcttcggcct
    43441 tctcgttcgt gcctcggagc acttcccttt aatacgccgg acgatctccg aggcatttcc
    43501 tcccatctcc gcgctcttca ccgaacacta aaatccgacg tatacacatg tgtaggcagc
    43561 ctcagaggca tgcagttcct gccatagtga ctcatatatc gatttccttt tcaaacaacg
    43621 aggccgccct tttcttgtaa aacacccgtt tcgcgctcgg ctttacggga aatgacgtat
    43681 gatttctcag cagcatttgc aagccgacag cctaaatcgt ccgtgcacac atcgccaagc
    43741 cacatggtaa gcgtagggag tgcaaatgca cagcgcactt ttgtaagaag tgatgagaaa
    43801 ctgttttgca aatgcggaag gcagataaac atgaagctgt ataagatgat tgtcggggtt
    43861 ggcgggacag caaatagcaa ttctcacaca acacactctc gaccgttata ctgtccactg
    43921 tacgattgta attgaagtca aaacctcaaa aaatatctca agtgttttcc aaaagtaaac
    43981 aaattagaac attgttcatt atgtcggccg ccgtcgctga atcttcaaaa ccgcgccgcc
    44041 aaccaaaagc caagcctaaa tcatctcgag accaacacca tcttcaagca ctgctatccg
    44101 atgcacaaac cgtatacacc aactcgaatt ttgcaagcaa catcgaaaag caactcgctt
    44161 tcctgaagaa atcctctctg gccccagtaa cccgcatcct ctcgctaggc cttggctccc
    44221 tctccagcgc cgaaaagggt caaacgcgcc gacttaagca actcgccgtc ctcatcgcca
    44281 ttcgagatac tcttcaaaaa caatcaaaaa cacctatcca ggtgtacgcg caagacccga
    44341 cattcacccg ccaagacgaa gcgctcctat ccagtttcga catccgaata gcgcgtacct
    44401 cgtcgggatc ttctctgggc gaagctgcgg atctgatcga tggatcgacg ctaatttatt
    44461 cgccattctt gacgctggag gcatacgagc agttgcttgt tcggtcgaag cagcccgtgc
    44521 aatactttat tggcgacgac ttcaatgctc tgctggagaa gtggcccaaa tatagcgccg
    44581 agcgagcgca ggtagagagg gtcacaaagt cagcattggg gcgataccga cggaaggcca
    44641 tttcgggagc tgggttctgg gatgagacgg atgcggcgtt cccgatggct gtatacgcgg
    44701 tacagagtaa cgtgaaggag aaggcgaaga tgtagtcggg tttcatagcg cttgtgattt
    44761 agagataccc aatagatcat gttatgagtc cattgaatcc cgtaatggtt gtgacgcatt
    44821 ttcatccaag cattttgctg aaactcccgg ccaaacctgc tgcgctgatg ctgagactca
    44881 gactcactcg taatcctttg gcttgcgcgc ggaactcttg ctttctgtct ccaaagtcgg
    44941 ttcgaagcgt tgcttggtgc tgcagactcg gtttgcgggc cacactctcc aatcttcttt
    45001 ggatgacctc cttatccttt gcccgccttt ccatttcctt agtatctttc aatattgcag
    45061 ctttgatatt ttctacaccg gcgatttcgt gtggtggcgt gttctcacta ataagcgtcc
    45121 cgttcgctga ctgcgcaata aagcattgat atcgatgggg atggagcgcg acattcctga
    45181 tatcagctat ccctcttgtc tgcgtacgtg agtactctag cattttcgag atcgtagcgt
    45241 agcagctaag atcccaaatc gcagcatgtt tttccgtgat aagaaggaaa ttagagtcgg
    45301 cgcctagggc aacgaggcgc ggccgatcaa cccagttccc atcttttact ctcgcttgaa
    45361 gagcagtgac gaggccctgt gggaggctca tccatatata ggaagatgag tcgtggacaa
    45421 agaaggagga attatacgga cccagggtaa gacggagagc ggggatgttt cggatcaatc
    45481 ggccttggga gtttttcgca caaagaaagt ctattagatt tgtagggagc ccatggtaat
    45541 ctatgaatgt taggcaaggc atccgttgta tgcgaagatg gtacaaaccg atgtgatccc
    45601 ggccacgctt atcccgccat gttagtagaa agctgtcttc gaatccaagc gccacatggt
    45661 gagttttctg gatctgtgtt gaagtcagga gagaagcaag cttcctcggc aagcgtgtac
    45721 tgtggcaaga tcagcttttt ctccggatct ggagggtttg acaagcgtac tattcccgcc
    45781 gcgacggaca ctggaagaag tggctaccac gttggccaaa ggtgagcgtt gtctcgcaca
    45841 tagtgatgtc ttatggtttc taccggtctg aaaatctgct ttggttgttt accgtgaggt
    45901 gtgagttggc agcatgcacg atcgtcccac gatcaaccct aagcgatcgg cttccaggtt
    45961 cgtatcaagg aaccaacacc atcatgctcc gaccaccgta aacaaacaac atctgcccca
    46021 cacacacaca tatcatgtat aattgtagca gcggagtact tggcaccgaa tcgtgttacc
    46081 tctcttctgg ttccccattc tttttcgtgt gttgagctgg cgttgtacag gcagctagtg
    46141 ggtgacgtca ctcgtcttat catccaataa cgatcaagca tgaatggtac atcaagcaac
    46201 acgtgcttct tttcttttgg accggaagac agttttatat ccaagagtta tgaagggctc
    46261 cgatagtacg tcccctggat cgtcaacatg tgttccgtcg ctgccgctat gcaccaaaga
    46321 agctcgcttt ctagggttcc agctcatggc actacacatg ctggtaagac gaattaaaaa
    46381 aaaagcaata actgataacc cgcagtcatg atcttccccc aacgctcctt actctcctca
    46441 cctccggcaa cgtcgtggat gttcactggg cctccctagg cccaacaccc acatcctggc
    46501 tcctctcctt caaagactca tcatcaaccc acaatctcgc ctgggggcct tccatcccct
    46561 cccgcctcga aaaggttgtc tccaaactaa caccctcccc catctccgtg ttttcctcgg
    46621 ccccgaagcc tcgtacatag cgt
//
