# Supplementary material for: A draft genome of the ascomycotal fungal species Pseudopithomyces maydicus (family Didymosphaeriaceae)
Source: bioRxiv preprint, doi:10.1101/2022.11.26.518055, version 1 (2022-11-29)
Supplement: Supplementary Results [file 518055_file09.zip › antiSMASH_download/contig_6.region002.gbk]

LOCUS       contig_6               48748 bp    DNA     linear   UNK 01-JAN-1980
DEFINITION  contig_6.
ACCESSION   contig_6
VERSION     contig_6
KEYWORDS    .
SOURCE      
  ORGANISM  
            .
COMMENT     ##antiSMASH-Data-START##
            Version      :: 6.0.1
            Run date     :: 2022-03-15 04:58:58
            NOTE: This is a single cluster extracted from a larger record!
            Orig. start  :: 575470
            Orig. end    :: 624218
            ##antiSMASH-Data-END##
FEATURES             Location/Qualifiers
     protocluster    1..48748
                     /aStool="rule-based-clusters"
                     /contig_edge="False"
                     /core_location="[595470:604218]"
                     /cutoff="20000"
                     /detection_rule="cds(Condensation and (AMP-binding or
                     A-OX))"
                     /neighbourhood="20000"
                     /product="NRPS"
                     /protocluster_number="1"
                     /tool="antismash"
     proto_core      20001..28748
                     /aStool="rule-based-clusters"
                     /tool="antismash"
                     /cutoff="20000"
                     /detection_rule="cds(Condensation and (AMP-binding or
                     A-OX))"
                     /neighbourhood="20000"
                     /product="NRPS"
                     /protocluster_number="1"
     cand_cluster    1..48748
                     /SMILES=""
                     /candidate_cluster_number="1"
                     /contig_edge="False"
                     /detection_rules="cds(Condensation and (AMP-binding or
                     A-OX))"
                     /kind="single"
                     /product="NRPS"
                     /protoclusters="1"
                     /tool="antismash"
     region          1..48748
                     /candidate_cluster_numbers="1"
                     /contig_edge="False"
                     /product="NRPS"
                     /region_number="2"
                     /rules="cds(Condensation and (AMP-binding or A-OX))"
                     /tool="antismash"
     CDS             join(20001..20636,21288..21884,22149..22288,22313..23118,
                     23244..23267,23523..23898,24009..24018)
                     /NRPS_PKS="Domain: Condensation_DCL (208-411). E-value:
                     5.9e-26. Score: 83.0. Matches aSDomain:
                     nrpspksdomains_input.path1.gene162_Condensation_DCL.1"
                     /NRPS_PKS="Domain: AMP-binding (528-807). E-value: 3e-36.
                     Score: 116.6. Matches aSDomain:
                     nrpspksdomains_input.path1.gene162_AMP-binding.1"
                     /NRPS_PKS="type: NRPS"
                     /Name="input.path1.gene162"
                     /gene="input.path1.gene162"
                     /gene_functions="biosynthetic (rule-based-clusters) NRPS:
                     AMP-binding"
                     /gene_functions="biosynthetic (rule-based-clusters) NRPS:
                     Condensation"
                     /gene_functions="biosynthetic-additional (smcogs)
                     SMCOG1127:condensation domain-containing protein (Score:
                     83.2; E-value: 3.8e-25)"
                     /gene_kind="biosynthetic"
                     /sec_met_domain="Condensation (E-value: 4.5e-23, bitscore:
                     77.0, seeds: 42, tool: rule-based-clusters)"
                     /sec_met_domain="AMP-binding (E-value: 1.3e-35, bitscore:
                     118.0, seeds: 400, tool: rule-based-clusters)"
                     /source="GlimmerHMM"
                     /transl_table=1
                     /translation="MTLSPDNLRGLKVLTLGGEAVTVAHRDLWAGKVSLVNAYGPSEIA
                     ITSHTKIISPDSEPSNLGPGTGCRSWITVVEDHDKLQAIGCIGELVLEGPILSRGYLND
                     PMKTAECFIENPNWLPSHIHGPRRLYKTGDLAVYSGHGDIRILGRKDNQVKLRGQRVEL
                     AQVEHLVKLKFTTALNIVADIVSLRVGEQASTIAVFLEYGEAAESMLQEIFQLPRDIDK
                     NVFKAAWEQVFNTTAILRTRIVQTAISMNQVVIKQNISWGDHKNLEQYLEEDRRRPMIA
                     GDALVRYALIDQSHTHFVWTIHHALYDGWSLSLILEHVERAYKGELNRWPRMEYNHFIR
                     HLRNLDMEAHAMYWATQLENASLSTTVFPRIPTSEYLPRAAASIDYDIELPPGVSRPGT
                     ISTLVQAAWTLLTLVVIQPEEQAMLSSDLFLLHDVAGDISQFNPYAIMLQVVSKRPNNL
                     DLVEVPQMNRILQQFERVLQQICLPSNQAMPLDEVEIVTKQDLATILGWNNNGIAPEPI
                     RRCVHELIAERTQLCPDVEAVCAWDGTLSYSSLDQLSGILAQKLITLGVEPDTIVPLCF
                     EKSMWTIIGLMAVLKAGGAFLMLDPSQPVDRLKTIVRTANAQLMLSSERYSELLKGSIQ
                     DICVVSQGTIASVSNEGHQDIVSVSPNNLACVVFTSGSSGVPKGILLEHTAISTSILGH
                     GPGLDMTGKRVYQFASYAFDMAVYDIVTTLALGTIPDHCRGTVGELVIEGPTLARGYIE
                     DGRNLNEAFITAPKWAESLGNCGGRFYKCGDLVQYNSDGTLNFIGRKDNQIKLRGQRIE
                     LNEVEDCVRATIPGFHIAAEVVTPIDGTREPMIAAFLAPQTNQEISKVLH"
     PFAM_domain     20019..20471
                     /aSDomain="AMP-binding"
                     /aSTool="clusterhmmer"
                     /database="32.0"
                     /db_xref="PF00501.28"
                     /db_xref="GO:0003824"
                     /description="AMP-binding enzyme"
                     /detection="hmmscan"
                     /domain_id="clusterhmmer_input.path1.gene162_0020"
                     /evalue="2.00E-22"
                     /gene_ontologies="GO:0003824: catalytic activity"
                     /label="input.path1.gene162"
                     /locus_tag="input.path1.gene162"
                     /protein_end="157"
                     /protein_start="6"
                     /score="79.4"
                     /tool="antismash"
                     /translation="NLRGLKVLTLGGEAVTVAHRDLWAGKVSLVNAYGPSEIAITSHTK
                     IISPDSEPSNLGPGTGCRSWITVVEDHDKLQAIGCIGELVLEGPILSRGYLNDPMKTAE
                     CFIENPNWLPSHIHGPRRLYKTGDLAVYSGHGDIRILGRKDNQVKLR"
     CDS_motif       20250..20336
                     /aSTool="nrps_pks_domains"
                     /database="abmotifs"
                     /detection="hmmscan"
                     /domain_id="nrpspksmotif_input.path1.gene162_0001"
                     /evalue="9.80E-14"
                     /label="NRPS-A_a6"
                     /locus_tag="input.path1.gene162"
                     /protein_end="112"
                     /protein_start="83"
                     /score="43.5"
                     /tool="antismash"
                     /translation="IGCIGELVLEGPILSRGYLNDPMKTAECF"
     CDS_motif       20439..20501
                     /aSTool="nrps_pks_domains"
                     /database="abmotifs"
                     /detection="hmmscan"
                     /domain_id="nrpspksmotif_input.path1.gene162_0002"
                     /evalue="1.80E-10"
                     /label="NRPS-A_a8"
                     /locus_tag="input.path1.gene162"
                     /protein_end="167"
                     /protein_start="146"
                     /score="32.9"
                     /tool="antismash"
                     /translation="LGRKDNQVKLRGQRVELAQVE"
     aSDomain        join(20625..20636,21288..21884)
                     /aSDomain="Condensation"
                     /aSTool="nrps_pks_domains"
                     /database="nrpspksdomains.hmm"
                     /detection="hmmscan"
                     /domain_id="nrpspksdomains_input.path1.gene162_Condensation
                     _DCL.1"
                     /domain_subtype="Condensation_DCL"
                     /evalue="5.90E-26"
                     /label="input.path1.gene162_Condensation_DCL.1"
                     /locus_tag="input.path1.gene162"
                     /protein_end="411"
                     /protein_start="208"
                     /score="83.0"
                     /tool="antismash"
                     /translation="MLQEIFQLPRDIDKNVFKAAWEQVFNTTAILRTRIVQTAISMNQV
                     VIKQNISWGDHKNLEQYLEEDRRRPMIAGDALVRYALIDQSHTHFVWTIHHALYDGWSL
                     SLILEHVERAYKGELNRWPRMEYNHFIRHLRNLDMEAHAMYWATQLENASLSTTVFPRI
                     PTSEYLPRAAASIDYDIELPPGVSRPGTISTLVQAAWTLL"
     aSModule        20625..23740
                     /domains="nrpspksdomains_input.path1.gene162_Condensation_D
                     CL.1"
                     /domains="nrpspksdomains_input.path1.gene162_AMP-binding.1"
                     /incomplete
                     /locus_tags="input.path1.gene162"
                     /tool="antismash"
                     /type="nrps"
     PFAM_domain     join(20628..20636,21288..21761)
                     /aSDomain="Condensation"
                     /aSTool="clusterhmmer"
                     /database="32.0"
                     /db_xref="PF00668.20"
                     /description="Condensation domain"
                     /detection="hmmscan"
                     /domain_id="clusterhmmer_input.path1.gene162_0021"
                     /evalue="2.10E-16"
                     /label="input.path1.gene162"
                     /locus_tag="input.path1.gene162"
                     /protein_end="370"
                     /protein_start="209"
                     /score="59.7"
                     /tool="antismash"
                     /translation="LQEIFQLPRDIDKNVFKAAWEQVFNTTAILRTRIVQTAISMNQVV
                     IKQNISWGDHKNLEQYLEEDRRRPMIAGDALVRYALIDQSHTHFVWTIHHALYDGWSLS
                     LILEHVERAYKGELNRWPRMEYNHFIRHLRNLDMEAHAMYWATQLENASLSTTVFPR"
     CDS_motif       21288..21386
                     /aSTool="nrps_pks_domains"
                     /database="abmotifs"
                     /detection="hmmscan"
                     /domain_id="nrpspksmotif_input.path1.gene162_0003"
                     /evalue="1.20E-06"
                     /label="C2_DCL_024-062"
                     /locus_tag="input.path1.gene162"
                     /protein_end="245"
                     /protein_start="212"
                     /score="20.8"
                     /tool="antismash"
                     /translation="IFQLPRDIDKNVFKAAWEQVFNTTAILRTRIVQ"
     CDS_motif       21555..21620
                     /aSTool="nrps_pks_domains"
                     /database="abmotifs"
                     /detection="hmmscan"
                     /domain_id="nrpspksmotif_input.path1.gene162_0004"
                     /evalue="3.90E-06"
                     /label="C3_DCL_135-156"
                     /locus_tag="input.path1.gene162"
                     /protein_end="323"
                     /protein_start="301"
                     /score="19.5"
                     /tool="antismash"
                     /translation="IHHALYDGWSLSLILEHVERAY"
     aSDomain        join(22524..23118,23244..23267,23523..23740)
                     /aSDomain="AMP-binding"
                     /aSTool="nrps_pks_domains"
                     /database="nrpspksdomains.hmm"
                     /detection="hmmscan"
                     /domain_id="nrpspksdomains_input.path1.gene162_AMP-binding.
                     1"
                     /evalue="3.00E-36"
                     /label="input.path1.gene162_AMP-binding.1"
                     /locus_tag="input.path1.gene162"
                     /protein_end="807"
                     /protein_start="528"
                     /score="116.6"
                     /specificity="consensus: X"
                     /tool="antismash"
                     /translation="TQLCPDVEAVCAWDGTLSYSSLDQLSGILAQKLITLGVEPDTIVP
                     LCFEKSMWTIIGLMAVLKAGGAFLMLDPSQPVDRLKTIVRTANAQLMLSSERYSELLKG
                     SIQDICVVSQGTIASVSNEGHQDIVSVSPNNLACVVFTSGSSGVPKGILLEHTAISTSI
                     LGHGPGLDMTGKRVYQFASYAFDMAVYDIVTTLALGTIPDHCRGTVGELVIEGPTLARG
                     YIEDGRNLNEAFITAPKWAESLGNCGGRFYKCGDLVQYNSDGTLNFIGRKDNQIKLR"
     PFAM_domain     join(22530..23118,23244..23245)
                     /aSDomain="AMP-binding"
                     /aSTool="clusterhmmer"
                     /database="32.0"
                     /db_xref="PF00501.28"
                     /db_xref="GO:0003824"
                     /description="AMP-binding enzyme"
                     /detection="hmmscan"
                     /domain_id="clusterhmmer_input.path1.gene162_0022"
                     /evalue="3.50E-28"
                     /gene_ontologies="GO:0003824: catalytic activity"
                     /label="input.path1.gene162"
                     /locus_tag="input.path1.gene162"
                     /protein_end="727"
                     /protein_start="530"
                     /score="98.4"
                     /tool="antismash"
                     /translation="LCPDVEAVCAWDGTLSYSSLDQLSGILAQKLITLGVEPDTIVPLC
                     FEKSMWTIIGLMAVLKAGGAFLMLDPSQPVDRLKTIVRTANAQLMLSSERYSELLKGSI
                     QDICVVSQGTIASVSNEGHQDIVSVSPNNLACVVFTSGSSGVPKGILLEHTAISTSILG
                     HGPGLDMTGKRVYQFASYAFDMAVYDIVTTLALG"
     CDS_motif       22698..22739
                     /aSTool="nrps_pks_domains"
                     /database="abmotifs"
                     /detection="hmmscan"
                     /domain_id="nrpspksmotif_input.path1.gene162_0005"
                     /evalue="6.50E-04"
                     /label="NRPS-A_a2"
                     /locus_tag="input.path1.gene162"
                     /protein_end="600"
                     /protein_start="586"
                     /score="13.2"
                     /tool="antismash"
                     /translation="MAVLKAGGAFLMLD"
     CDS_motif       22932..22991
                     /aSTool="nrps_pks_domains"
                     /database="abmotifs"
                     /detection="hmmscan"
                     /domain_id="nrpspksmotif_input.path1.gene162_0006"
                     /evalue="2.80E-08"
                     /label="NRPS-A_a3"
                     /locus_tag="input.path1.gene162"
                     /protein_end="684"
                     /protein_start="664"
                     /score="26.0"
                     /tool="antismash"
                     /translation="ACVVFTSGSSGVPKGILLEH"
     PFAM_domain     join(23264..23267,23523..23740)
                     /aSDomain="AMP-binding"
                     /aSTool="clusterhmmer"
                     /database="32.0"
                     /db_xref="PF00501.28"
                     /db_xref="GO:0003824"
                     /description="AMP-binding enzyme"
                     /detection="hmmscan"
                     /domain_id="clusterhmmer_input.path1.gene162_0023"
                     /evalue="2.80E-13"
                     /gene_ontologies="GO:0003824: catalytic activity"
                     /label="input.path1.gene162"
                     /locus_tag="input.path1.gene162"
                     /protein_end="807"
                     /protein_start="733"
                     /score="49.3"
                     /tool="antismash"
                     /translation="RGTVGELVIEGPTLARGYIEDGRNLNEAFITAPKWAESLGNCGGR
                     FYKCGDLVQYNSDGTLNFIGRKDNQIKLR"
     CDS_motif       join(23267,23523..23581)
                     /aSTool="nrps_pks_domains"
                     /database="abmotifs"
                     /detection="hmmscan"
                     /domain_id="nrpspksmotif_input.path1.gene162_0007"
                     /evalue="8.50E-09"
                     /label="NRPS-A_a6"
                     /locus_tag="input.path1.gene162"
                     /protein_end="754"
                     /protein_start="734"
                     /score="27.7"
                     /tool="antismash"
                     /translation="GTVGELVIEGPTLARGYIED"
     CDS_motif       23705..23770
                     /aSTool="nrps_pks_domains"
                     /database="abmotifs"
                     /detection="hmmscan"
                     /domain_id="nrpspksmotif_input.path1.gene162_0008"
                     /evalue="4.30E-11"
                     /label="NRPS-A_a8"
                     /locus_tag="input.path1.gene162"
                     /protein_end="817"
                     /protein_start="795"
                     /score="34.8"
                     /tool="antismash"
                     /translation="FIGRKDNQIKLRGQRIELNEVE"
     CDS             join(25673..27080,27525..28054,28151..28223,28675..28748)
                     /NRPS_PKS="Domain: AMP-binding (39-437). E-value: 3.1e-82.
                     Score: 268.1. Matches aSDomain:
                     nrpspksdomains_input.path1.gene163_AMP-binding.1"
                     /NRPS_PKS="type: NRPS-like protein"
                     /Name="input.path1.gene163"
                     /gene="input.path1.gene163"
                     /gene_functions="biosynthetic (rule-based-clusters) NRPS:
                     AMP-binding"
                     /gene_functions="biosynthetic (rule-based-clusters) NRPS:
                     Condensation"
                     /gene_functions="biosynthetic-additional (smcogs)
                     SMCOG1002:AMP-dependent synthetase and ligase (Score: 258;
                     E-value: 2.3e-78)"
                     /gene_kind="biosynthetic"
                     /sec_met_domain="Condensation (E-value: 8e-11, bitscore:
                     36.7, seeds: 42, tool: rule-based-clusters)"
                     /sec_met_domain="AMP-binding (E-value: 7.9e-91, bitscore:
                     299.9, seeds: 400, tool: rule-based-clusters)"
                     /source="GlimmerHMM"
                     /transl_table=1
                     /translation="MDEKRLIDVNYVSPQDHAEIKSWNQHSMEKIDLCVHDVFRRITRL
                     QPEAPAIDSWDGTFTYAELDAASDRLAWQLVRMGVGPEVLVPLCFPKSALFIVSIFAVL
                     KAGGAYIGIDPNHPSNRIDSIIQSAGAKFAVSSPEFSSVFARSSVEVIIVSKELLAELE
                     HPSDNYVSGNHVSSSNMASVVFTSGSTGIPKGIQLEHASICSSTQIQAVELGIEPGTRV
                     FQFASHAWDAVLAEVVMPLMYGACVCVPEDQERMNDLVGSFNRTESNWLLLTPTVASLF
                     NPSQVPGMKRLVLAGEAATERVLETWRNFPGYLHNIYGPAECTIFCIWNKQHAQAPKPS
                     YLGRRITGKLWVVDPEDHDQLMPIGATGELLIEGPLLARGYLNDNAKTDLAFIYDPTWA
                     LAQNHGTGRRMYKSGDLVRYNADGSFEIIGRKDTQVKLNGQRMDPAEIELNIRTIVPEA
                     RHVVVDIVSSPTRSEMVSLPVSIIFRHAHLTDMAEHAVFTTTAGNDESPEPFSLLEDAS
                     VDAFVKDMVATQLRWSWDDIADVYPATDYQAQALASVLMKSRGMMGYFTFQGDGDLDIE
                     RLKSACNQLIKAHAILRTVFVQDKDRIFQVILKKLQASFQVYEVLGDLEAVSKKVCARD
                     LAKELSFGDVFYLETLQRAYNGLEEMASPSFSAYIPTGRTGYAQDQLSSMMSTSTKTRI
                     "
     aSDomain        25790..26983
                     /aSDomain="AMP-binding"
                     /aSTool="nrps_pks_domains"
                     /database="nrpspksdomains.hmm"
                     /detection="hmmscan"
                     /domain_id="nrpspksdomains_input.path1.gene163_AMP-binding.
                     1"
                     /evalue="3.10E-82"
                     /label="input.path1.gene163_AMP-binding.1"
                     /locus_tag="input.path1.gene163"
                     /protein_end="437"
                     /protein_start="39"
                     /score="268.1"
                     /specificity="consensus: X"
                     /tool="antismash"
                     /translation="RRITRLQPEAPAIDSWDGTFTYAELDAASDRLAWQLVRMGVGPEV
                     LVPLCFPKSALFIVSIFAVLKAGGAYIGIDPNHPSNRIDSIIQSAGAKFAVSSPEFSSV
                     FARSSVEVIIVSKELLAELEHPSDNYVSGNHVSSSNMASVVFTSGSTGIPKGIQLEHAS
                     ICSSTQIQAVELGIEPGTRVFQFASHAWDAVLAEVVMPLMYGACVCVPEDQERMNDLVG
                     SFNRTESNWLLLTPTVASLFNPSQVPGMKRLVLAGEAATERVLETWRNFPGYLHNIYGP
                     AECTIFCIWNKQHAQAPKPSYLGRRITGKLWVVDPEDHDQLMPIGATGELLIEGPLLAR
                     GYLNDNAKTDLAFIYDPTWALAQNHGTGRRMYKSGDLVRYNADGSFEIIGRKDTQVKL"
     aSModule        25790..26983
                     /domains="nrpspksdomains_input.path1.gene163_AMP-binding.1"
                     /incomplete
                     /locus_tags="input.path1.gene163"
                     /starter_module
                     /tool="antismash"
                     /type="nrps"
     PFAM_domain     25793..26983
                     /aSDomain="AMP-binding"
                     /aSTool="clusterhmmer"
                     /database="32.0"
                     /db_xref="PF00501.28"
                     /db_xref="GO:0003824"
                     /description="AMP-binding enzyme"
                     /detection="hmmscan"
                     /domain_id="clusterhmmer_input.path1.gene163_0024"
                     /evalue="1.20E-71"
                     /gene_ontologies="GO:0003824: catalytic activity"
                     /label="input.path1.gene163"
                     /locus_tag="input.path1.gene163"
                     /protein_end="437"
                     /protein_start="40"
                     /score="241.6"
                     /tool="antismash"
                     /translation="RITRLQPEAPAIDSWDGTFTYAELDAASDRLAWQLVRMGVGPEVL
                     VPLCFPKSALFIVSIFAVLKAGGAYIGIDPNHPSNRIDSIIQSAGAKFAVSSPEFSSVF
                     ARSSVEVIIVSKELLAELEHPSDNYVSGNHVSSSNMASVVFTSGSTGIPKGIQLEHASI
                     CSSTQIQAVELGIEPGTRVFQFASHAWDAVLAEVVMPLMYGACVCVPEDQERMNDLVGS
                     FNRTESNWLLLTPTVASLFNPSQVPGMKRLVLAGEAATERVLETWRNFPGYLHNIYGPA
                     ECTIFCIWNKQHAQAPKPSYLGRRITGKLWVVDPEDHDQLMPIGATGELLIEGPLLARG
                     YLNDNAKTDLAFIYDPTWALAQNHGTGRRMYKSGDLVRYNADGSFEIIGRKDTQVKL"
     aSDomain        25850..27061
                     /aSDomain="TIGR01733"
                     /aSTool="tigrfam"
                     /description="AA-adenyl-dom: amino acid adenylation domain"
                     /detection="hmmscan"
                     /domain_id="TIGRFam_input.path1.gene163_0002"
                     /evalue="1.60E-105"
                     /identifier="TIGR01733"
                     /label="input.path1.gene163"
                     /locus_tag="input.path1.gene163"
                     /protein_end="463"
                     /protein_start="59"
                     /score="351.2"
                     /tool="antismash"
                     /translation="TYAELDAASDRLAWQLVRMGVGPEVLVPLCFPKSALFIVSIFAVL
                     KAGGAYIGIDPNHPSNRIDSIIQSAGAKFAVSSPEFSSVFARSSVEVIIVSKELLAELE
                     HPSDNYVSGNHVSSSNMASVVFTSGSTGIPKGIQLEHASICSSTQIQAVELGIEPGTRV
                     FQFASHAWDAVLAEVVMPLMYGACVCVPEDQERMNDLVGSFNRTESNWLLLTPTVASLF
                     NPSQVPGMKRLVLAGEAATERVLETWRNFPGYLHNIYGPAECTIFCIWNKQHAQAPKPS
                     YLGRRITGKLWVVDPEDHDQLMPIGATGELLIEGPLLARGYLNDNAKTDLAFIYDPTWA
                     LAQNHGTGRRMYKSGDLVRYNADGSFEIIGRKDTQVKLNGQRMDPAEIELNIRTIVPEA
                     RHVVV"
     CDS_motif       25973..26014
                     /aSTool="nrps_pks_domains"
                     /database="abmotifs"
                     /detection="hmmscan"
                     /domain_id="nrpspksmotif_input.path1.gene163_0001"
                     /evalue="2.00E-03"
                     /label="NRPS-A_a2"
                     /locus_tag="input.path1.gene163"
                     /protein_end="114"
                     /protein_start="100"
                     /score="11.8"
                     /tool="antismash"
                     /translation="FAVLKAGGAYIGID"
     CDS_motif       26213..26272
                     /aSTool="nrps_pks_domains"
                     /database="abmotifs"
                     /detection="hmmscan"
                     /domain_id="nrpspksmotif_input.path1.gene163_0002"
                     /evalue="3.00E-07"
                     /label="NRPS-A_a3"
                     /locus_tag="input.path1.gene163"
                     /protein_end="200"
                     /protein_start="180"
                     /score="22.9"
                     /tool="antismash"
                     /translation="ASVVFTSGSTGIPKGIQLEH"
     CDS_motif       26759..26848
                     /aSTool="nrps_pks_domains"
                     /database="abmotifs"
                     /detection="hmmscan"
                     /domain_id="nrpspksmotif_input.path1.gene163_0003"
                     /evalue="4.00E-13"
                     /label="NRPS-A_a6"
                     /locus_tag="input.path1.gene163"
                     /protein_end="392"
                     /protein_start="362"
                     /score="41.5"
                     /tool="antismash"
                     /translation="PIGATGELLIEGPLLARGYLNDNAKTDLAF"
     CDS_motif       26954..27016
                     /aSTool="nrps_pks_domains"
                     /database="abmotifs"
                     /detection="hmmscan"
                     /domain_id="nrpspksmotif_input.path1.gene163_0004"
                     /evalue="1.30E-09"
                     /label="NRPS-A_a8"
                     /locus_tag="input.path1.gene163"
                     /protein_end="448"
                     /protein_start="427"
                     /score="30.2"
                     /tool="antismash"
                     /translation="IGRKDTQVKLNGQRMDPAEIE"
     PFAM_domain     27728..28015
                     /aSDomain="Condensation"
                     /aSTool="clusterhmmer"
                     /database="32.0"
                     /db_xref="PF00668.20"
                     /description="Condensation domain"
                     /detection="hmmscan"
                     /domain_id="clusterhmmer_input.path1.gene163_0025"
                     /evalue="4.40E-09"
                     /label="input.path1.gene163"
                     /locus_tag="input.path1.gene163"
                     /protein_end="633"
                     /protein_start="537"
                     /score="35.5"
                     /tool="antismash"
                     /translation="ADVYPATDYQAQALASVLMKSRGMMGYFTFQGDGDLDIERLKSAC
                     NQLIKAHAILRTVFVQDKDRIFQVILKKLQASFQVYEVLGDLEAVSKKVCA"
     CDS_motif       27824..27910
                     /aSTool="nrps_pks_domains"
                     /database="abmotifs"
                     /detection="hmmscan"
                     /domain_id="nrpspksmotif_input.path1.gene163_0005"
                     /evalue="4.90E-11"
                     /label="C2_DCL_024-062"
                     /locus_tag="input.path1.gene163"
                     /protein_end="598"
                     /protein_start="569"
                     /score="34.9"
                     /tool="antismash"
                     /translation="DGDLDIERLKSACNQLIKAHAILRTVFVQ"
     CDS             complement(join(35054..35154,35237..35639))
                     /Name="input.path1.gene164"
                     /gene="input.path1.gene164"
                     /source="GlimmerHMM"
                     /transl_table=1
                     /translation="MAFAIDTARPENLAEMTSVIFRAHKGKDHYINCAFPDNLSAEGQA
                     EALKKLQSAASVAEESHWVKVTDTSTGNIAGVAIWKNFLTQKPASAASSSSPSTDSGKV
                     SRNEEYIGELNASIGKAEAGFWEDNALPLIIAPEYQRKGIGKMLIEEGYERADRIGATV
                     CRLS"
     PFAM_domain     complement(join(35075..35154,35237..35306))
                     /aSDomain="Acetyltransf_1"
                     /aSTool="clusterhmmer"
                     /database="32.0"
                     /db_xref="PF00583.25"
                     /db_xref="GO:0008080"
                     /description="Acetyltransferase (GNAT) family"
                     /detection="hmmscan"
                     /domain_id="clusterhmmer_input.path1.gene164_0026"
                     /evalue="3.50E-05"
                     /gene_ontologies="GO:0008080: N-acetyltransferase activity"
                     /label="input.path1.gene164"
                     /locus_tag="input.path1.gene164"
                     /protein_end="161"
                     /protein_start="111"
                     /score="24.0"
                     /tool="antismash"
                     /translation="GELNASIGKAEAGFWEDNALPLIIAPEYQRKGIGKMLIEEGYERA
                     DRIGA"
     CDS             complement(join(36301..36330,38129..38788,38855..39277))
                     /Name="input.path1.gene165"
                     /gene="input.path1.gene165"
                     /phase="0"
                     /source="GlimmerHMM"
                     /transl_table=1
                     /translation="MPPPGLGLAGGIDYSDPEVYRRAYWTASLADDDGDDAGGYDYEKG
                     CVTYDGIPLQDWDLDDPKIGRETRDNILSARAYMAGQKTNETAPELQGKSQQDDDSNIT
                     TPQAGGCEEFLISQPKGNTPVGKENLGGFGDKPQAPDDDGNASSPTPTHGLVRRASSPT
                     GQPLMSSTVPNQGSTPKDAHIQFSKHETTQETPFVKTMKYFKQFKDKENTPSKSRRNAS
                     LPEEIAELAKAAQQEDVEEDKEMWDKFREMDLAPEDPVMGDGLAGDLIIPATPMKKLEC
                     TLPANNQGPTESFKHKEQSTGTAENVKTTVYEILIPGNYDDAFALRFGSRSQSLQQIAL
                     YIRLRAEELEANIDDIDFVVNIWRWEARSE"
     CDS             complement(join(40403..41443,41607..41678))
                     /Name="input.path1.gene166"
                     /gene="input.path1.gene166"
                     /gene_functions="biosynthetic-additional
                     (rule-based-clusters) p450"
                     /gene_functions="biosynthetic-additional (smcogs)
                     SMCOG1034:cytochrome P450 (Score: 159; E-value: 3.2e-48)"
                     /gene_kind="biosynthetic-additional"
                     /phase="0"
                     /sec_met_domain="p450 (E-value: 1.1e-49, bitscore: 164.6,
                     seeds: 50, tool: rule-based-clusters)"
                     /source="GlimmerHMM"
                     /transl_table=1
                     /translation="MDEVIKGADEKGCEVGYRAVRRYTDCDEVKEIYGIMNDFSTVAAP
                     GAYLADTLPFLGQLPPSLQWWRKSLKPLFDRQANLWMSLFSSLETQMETKQAPECFVKQ
                     LIESDYSAQGISELQAAFLAGSLIEAGSETTSAAINSALLYLSAYPDVRQKAWDELNRV
                     VGTARSPTFDDEENLPYIRAILKETMRIRPVTNIGSPHYTTAPIVYKNTYIPAKSIVAL
                     QQYPIHYDSTLFPDPGRFNPDRYLAFPEKSGFYAGGSAASRDHWNFGAGRRICSGLHLA
                     ENSMFLVLAKLLWAFDIRPPVDENGNEVSVDVSDDAFELGGNTIPKAFKARWVVRSEEI
                     RTTIEREAMEAKKDGYVLRGAKVGEGGVEV"
     PFAM_domain     complement(40613..41335)
                     /aSDomain="p450"
                     /aSTool="clusterhmmer"
                     /database="32.0"
                     /db_xref="PF00067.22"
                     /db_xref="GO:0005506"
                     /db_xref="GO:0016705"
                     /db_xref="GO:0020037"
                     /db_xref="GO:0055114"
                     /description="Cytochrome P450"
                     /detection="hmmscan"
                     /domain_id="clusterhmmer_input.path1.gene166_0027"
                     /evalue="3.00E-48"
                     /gene_ontologies="GO:0005506: iron ion binding"
                     /gene_ontologies="GO:0016705: oxidoreductase activity,
                     acting on paired donors, with incorporation or reduction of
                     molecular oxygen"
                     /gene_ontologies="GO:0020037: heme binding"
                     /gene_ontologies="GO:0055114: oxidation-reduction process"
                     /label="input.path1.gene166"
                     /locus_tag="input.path1.gene166"
                     /protein_end="301"
                     /protein_start="60"
                     /score="164.7"
                     /tool="antismash"
                     /translation="PSLQWWRKSLKPLFDRQANLWMSLFSSLETQMETKQAPECFVKQL
                     IESDYSAQGISELQAAFLAGSLIEAGSETTSAAINSALLYLSAYPDVRQKAWDELNRVV
                     GTARSPTFDDEENLPYIRAILKETMRIRPVTNIGSPHYTTAPIVYKNTYIPAKSIVALQ
                     QYPIHYDSTLFPDPGRFNPDRYLAFPEKSGFYAGGSAASRDHWNFGAGRRICSGLHLAE
                     NSMFLVLAKLLWAFDIRPP"
ORIGIN
        1 tgacatttcg acgataccga gagatgtagt ccgcgtacga ctcgtaagca ttgctgaaga
       61 acccttttac ctacctggga ccatccgcga taatatggat ccttatggac agagttcaga
      121 cgaggaaatg attcaagtac tcaagaaagc tatgatctgg gacgcggttg aatctaaggg
      181 aggactcgaa gctgaattgg attcggccat gttcagtcat ggacagcggc aacttttcgg
      241 tatagcgcga gcgctactac gaagagacta taaggttctc attttagatg aggctacaag
      301 caggtatgta attatgcgaa acagcctttt tgtgtcccta tgctcactaa tcacagcgtt
      361 gattccgaga ccgacaaaat tattcaagac attattcgtg ttgaattcaa aaaccatacg
      421 attatttcgg ttgctcatcg cttggaaaca attcttgatt tcgatcgcat agcagtcatg
      481 gatggtggga agattgttga atacgacagc cctcaagtac tcatgtctaa gcaatcgatg
      541 ttcaaggcac tctacgaagc atcaaacgaa ggctcgcata gttcagaaga tcgcaagatc
      601 tgaagagtag cacttttttc gggcgtcaat acaaacatag tcattctccg tcagacggaa
      661 atatctagcg tttcttctca agcctcgtgc agaagtaaag cgggatactg caaacaacat
      721 atccattaac atagttgggg cttctaattg atggtgaaat ttgcttggag tgccattcaa
      781 gatccatgta agcacgagag aacaatttgg cggataagcg tcgccgcagt gtaatgcact
      841 agcgtacccc tgctagctcg ctcagtaagc ttacacgcat cggttttgtt ttatctctta
      901 ctacaattta cactggtaaa ataagacagt tggtatcgat atgacctgtt cagctcagga
      961 gtaagaatcg tgaaattact gatggggctt gctcgaggag gaacagatca gccgtgaatc
     1021 gcccgggcac cgagggatca cgtgtactcg cgtctactaa cctaagtgag atcacatatg
     1081 tcaacatggc gcgttcttct ttaatacatc catccacaat cgggtgaaat tttgaatctt
     1141 ccatattcta ttctagaaat tagatatcaa gcatgattga agttgcacgg ccaacggaag
     1201 ccctttccaa caaccatgtt actccaacta gcgctcctgt gctgccagac tcgcagtgga
     1261 agacaacgaa accagttccg ttgaatcgcg agtcatttct cgatcttctg ggtggtcgta
     1321 cacctttgat aaaaatgccc cagttcatca ccgatgagca gagccaacgt ctgctcgacc
     1381 atctgctacc tatcttctcc ccgtatctgc acgcaaccgg tcctccagta cagaaagtcg
     1441 gtgtagctca gttcgaattt caagctcagt cgcaggagga cttcaaaaac cgttctggcg
     1501 acggtacgtg ctcagcgatc cttagacctc gtgagacata ccagcgactg acgagccaca
     1561 gaaaaagcgc gttactttgc cgaagccgac aagctccgca atcttcacag cgatcttgcc
     1621 aaagtcgttg gagaaaatgt gtggtccaaa gtcgtttccg ctatcgcaga gctggtgccg
     1681 gagtgggatg tgtcggttgc aagcgaaggc gacaaccaga aatatttctc tgggattttc
     1741 cgccaaatca acggcggtac accaattcat tgtgactggt gtccttacga ctgtctgact
     1801 gaagactgga ttcttagtaa gattacccag caggccgtat tcaacctcta catctccccg
     1861 acgcgaggtg gtggcacgac actttacgac gttcagtgga gcccagaagc actcaaatac
     1921 cgcgatccag cgagttatgg gtattttcct ggtttggtgg agggcagggc aaaggcaccg
     1981 tttcagcctg aggttgggga tctgtatctg ttcaactcaa ggaatatgca tgaggttgcg
     2041 ccgatcgagc ctggttggaa agtccccaga atagcactgg ctagcttcat gggtttctta
     2101 ccttcagaag ttactggagg gcgtcccagg ctcatgtttt ggtcatagat gaatatattc
     2161 aagccgaatc gatatgaatg tgagtcaaac agcagactct gcgaacaagt gaaacataat
     2221 tcgggactgg tctgatgttg atgacatgta agacgtgcca caccaattag aatagctctg
     2281 atctaggcta catgcggtgc tgccggtctg atctgggatg tggttcagag agagttcgcc
     2341 tggagcgagg ttggttgact ccgcatgttc cttcaatggc tgcaacgatg agaagcatgg
     2401 cattatatgt tattgaatgg atgcgatttc atcatcgaga tgcattgatt gtaattatcg
     2461 tttcaatttc ccttttccta tggtgcacat gtctactttt cccactatac cggaccttct
     2521 gctcacgcat cccaaatgct cattttctcg ccccgttcac atcgttttgg atcatctggg
     2581 tacgtcataa aggacgagaa atacaggtag tcgaggatgc gcacagaaga ctaggaccgg
     2641 tcgtgagact cgggccgcga gaggtcagta tcaatggtga tgtgcgcgaa atttatgcgg
     2701 gacgcctcga taagtcgcat tggtatacat tttttggtaa ctatgggtat tcataagctc
     2761 aatcaattac caagggaata attgaccaag atttctagaa cgccaaatac aatgtcttcc
     2821 atcgactata aatctcattc taaacgaagg aagcgggtgt cgcacgtcta ctcgaaaaca
     2881 tggctgcaat cttctgaaca catgaggaat atcagttctg agataatcat ggggcgattg
     2941 atacccaggt tgcttgtcca tgcagatgcg agtcggccgt tagatatatt agaggtcaat
     3001 cttgctacag gtctcgacat agtaggagcc ttctttttcg gaacaacgtc aagtaccaac
     3061 tttttacaag acgaagaagc aagacgggcc tggttacgcg actataatga aagccacaca
     3121 cacgatcgta tgctttggat acaagaacta cctggtgtag ctggatggct gggaaaacta
     3181 ggcatcaatg tcgtctcgaa aatcagtctg gcggcagaac aacgcttaaa cgactggtgt
     3241 gagcgatgtt gcaatgaggc agacaaaatg atttctgttg ataacaaaga gaatagcggg
     3301 agttctccag tggtttacca ttacttgaga tccgcgcttg acaacgatgc aacgctcagt
     3361 gggcggcaaa agcgattgga agcagcaagc gagatattgg atcatctagg tatgcatttc
     3421 tgaaatattg taaattggtg actaacgcaa agaaagttgc tacaagagat gcgtttggta
     3481 tcaccttgtc ggtggctatg ctcgagctgt ctcgacgacc agaaatgcaa aaccaattgc
     3541 gagaagaatt tcaaagtgcc ggaaatgtat ccgaaattat tagagatgcg cgaaaattgg
     3601 atgcactgcc actcctgcac ggcattgtca aagaatctct tcgtctgcga ccaacacacc
     3661 ctgaaggcca acctcgtatg acacctgcgg ataccataac caaagtattc aatatggata
     3721 ttgaagtaaa cacaaggatt aattcttacc cttggctcct ccaccgaacg gaggagatct
     3781 ttccgaagcc ggagatatgg gatccatata gatggcttag gcgagatcaa gatggtcaat
     3841 ggcgcaaggc tgaggacaag agactcgaga actggttttg ggcatttgga aggggaccac
     3901 gtatatgttt agggagtaac ttggtgtatc aaagtaagtc acaaatgctt cctcctgaag
     3961 atcgtttctg aagctgatgc acaaagtgat gcacgtgatt ctaacagcgg tttatctcaa
     4021 ttttaacacg gtagttgtga atgaaaattg ttggggacac cacggaggat ttgtttctgg
     4081 acagcaagac gaaaagcttg ttctggcatt cagaaaggtc tagcatagaa atgggcctag
     4141 cttcagttct tttccgctta gtgcccaggc tatggccaat cactccgtgg gagtaatcga
     4201 caaatactac gagtaagctt gcatagccaa gtgacccagt catcaagaac atccttcaga
     4261 tgctgttgtg atttgttacc tatctgcgct ctgcccttgt ctacaccagt caatgaccat
     4321 ttgaacacac tacgatgggt catgaaaccg aagagccatt tttgtcgagg gagcgttttc
     4381 gagacgagga tccccgcgac agatctgacg aatttgatcc cgtcgaattg gatcattcaa
     4441 cccgccgacc caagaaagcg aaacgaccaa aaaccgcacc caagtcgctg tattatatct
     4501 ttaataacgt ctttcttatc gcaaatatcg tgttcttttt gtttcttctt gggaaagtat
     4561 tgagagtgaa gagctattgt ccagaagagc ctttctgtaa gttacgcgaa ctgtttgaaa
     4621 tctattcaac tggaaattaa caagtttccc agcacttcca caatcaaacc tacgctataa
     4681 aaaggagatt ctcgattttc atacgctgaa taacttcggg ggtagcattg atgatgaatt
     4741 agaagaagaa tgggatcact tacttcaagg agaggtattt cgtgccagtc gggatgattt
     4801 aagcaaaaat ggcgtgtggg aagacgatgc aatcacactg gaatacggcg gatatctcgc
     4861 cggattagga gtcatgcacg agctgcactg tctggtattt catcacttag tattcatgtt
     4921 tgggactata gattctgatt gattacagaa ttggctaaaa cggggatacg gtgaagcgcc
     4981 aggaagcgtg ttcgaccgaa cggagcatga aattattcat ctcggtgagt tgtgcccccg
     5041 tgttattcct ttactctttt aatcatgatc tcttccagat cactgcttga tcgttctgag
     5101 agaaagtgca cggtgccgac cagatcttac gataggcgca ttttattggg aaataggcga
     5161 cattcactcg tcaaaggctc aacaaaaaag ccaaacttgc gtagactgga caagtgttac
     5221 cgaatggctg cagccgagat ggctgaacga aacaaacggc gtagtagaag cggccttgag
     5281 tccaattggt ccagtgagac atggttctga ccttggtgtt ggtgacagct aaggtgttgg
     5341 agcaagggtc atatagaaat ttcaatttga attgtagccg gaattgcatc agctgaagaa
     5401 atatgttgtc gatgtatctt tcgattctga atgagctatg aatgaagaga tatactcatg
     5461 ctttaacaac tgcgacaaat ggtatggact cagaatccgc ttcgctcaaa gtcaagccga
     5521 gaattcttcc gacccccccc ccccctagta ctcccacatc tcaaactaga atacttgctc
     5581 caatcggttt ccacaaaagc actatgctca agcggttctc ttgatcgccc tcactacagg
     5641 taaactcgtt gcagatagtg tgctagaaat ccacctgtca tgctgcctcc agcgaaccaa
     5701 aagtccattt tgaaccacca agcgcaactc tccggtacac ttaagtcgac taagctgatc
     5761 attgcagcca atgccaaagt agtgcctccg catgtgataa tgtagtaaac tgcagaaagc
     5821 tgaagatcaa ctccaacctt cactagcaac aatatttgga agactgccaa gacagacgac
     5881 aaggtcttcg tggtatcttt gaatcgtaca gccatggact taacacccgc tttcaagtca
     5941 tctttgagat cttggtgggc atatatggta tcgtaaatct tgtcaagtta gcagatagga
     6001 ggcatccgaa gtggatatca tgaatgtaca taccatggtc caggagatat tggcagccat
     6061 caacaaagca gttgaaaggc ctgtctcgct ccgttcaaag gggttaactc cgagaaggtg
     6121 gcatgaaaag attatgccag ccgcgaaagg gaatccaagt ataaattgag gataatttgt
     6181 gaagcgcttg ccgaaggggt aaatggtaaa gagaacggca atcccaatcg catcgtaggc
     6241 acattccttt ggccataaag acacgaaaat ggctcctacc aggtacaatg caagggtaaa
     6301 tatatgtcct tgggctgttg agacggcacc tcgagcaatt ggtcggttgc ggcagcgggc
     6361 aacagccctg tcgtactctt ggtctatgtt gtcgttccat gtacaggagg cccccgaaga
     6421 attacacaac cgatgagtaa taaaccactc tgtttgagaa gaaagcttgg ctcaggaacg
     6481 tcttttctca gacaggctgc gaaagccaga ccaagaatat aaggaacgta aaaggcatag
     6541 agacccgcgg gacgttctat acgcatcaat tgggcatatg gaatccatga cttgggaagt
     6601 gtcgatacga atcccttcgt cggcggcgtg tactctggta acgaagctag gtacccatta
     6661 ccatttttcg aggctgtagt gatagtttcg gtcttggttg acatgatgta gttgtgttga
     6721 aactgtgaaa agccttagaa actgcaatgc tgctgaatag tcttcgcaag tgaaggaaag
     6781 tattcgaagt ataaaaggca ctaaaactgt accatgctat attgatacat tgcagatttc
     6841 cattttggga taggatatgg aatgaacgta gccctagtaa gcttattatg ggagtgctaa
     6901 atgccaggaa agcgatgatc acgtgggacg cgtcacatgc ttcgccaacc tccagggatg
     6961 agcagtcgga cttctctgat attgtaatgc tgactcagcc cgattatgca tagaaagcaa
     7021 tatgcaagtc atgatggggc gtttatttag aaaattcttc tgcgcaaccc aggggactga
     7081 gtttgaccgg ggaactggtg ttgtgtcgat tctcatttta ccatggctgc tgcgactggt
     7141 acaagttcgc cagaagagat tctatctaca cttcttgaac aagttcctat tatttcatca
     7201 gcggatctat cacatgatag ggagaataag cgacgagttg ctctagatac agctagaaaa
     7261 ttagttgcaa gcctggagag accagaagag acagcattca cacaagcatt cgaagtcagt
     7321 agccaaaacc ctctcaacga aagtctgaca taaatcttag actcacacgc gccaactctg
     7381 cctgagactc gctgtcgatt taaggatttt tcatatctta aatggacttg atggaaaatc
     7441 gatcagttcc gcatcgctta gtgaaaaatg tgatgcggaa gaaatattcg ttagtaaggc
     7501 tgttgtgatt tcactgtaac atctcatcgc taatggacta gtccgaatca tgcgcattgt
     7561 gactgcaatg gggtacgcaa cagaaacggc cgagagaaca tattcagcta cagggctttc
     7621 aaaagcaatg acaaacccag caatcgaggc atgtatgata cataggcaag ttcatccgtg
     7681 ggacagatca ttctgagcct agtgttggct aatgtgatta gctttgagac aaccgcacgc
     7741 attcagatta agatgccaga gtatttcaaa aataacggtt acaaatgtcc caccgacatc
     7801 tacaagggac cttttcagta tgccttcgac acagatctgt ctttcttcca gtttattcac
     7861 caatatcctg aacgcatgaa aatattcaac acttacatga ctgggaaccg tgctgcacgc
     7921 aaacattggg tagactggtt tcccgtgcgt tccgagttgc ttgatgactt tcaagcacat
     7981 gccgcaaata acaatgtttt gctggttgat atgggaggtg gaaaagggca tgatctggaa
     8041 cgactaattg caacattccc tgaggctcat ggtaaagtag tcctgcagga tctgcctggt
     8101 actattgcaa acttgaagga ctttggagga gccatcaatc ccatggtgca tgatatattc
     8161 accgcccagc ctatatatgg tgagttatga taccagcttt taatcgtcac aagaggggat
     8221 ggcagctttt ttcaactata tgcaatttcg tctggccagg catccctgct gctacttttt
     8281 gaaacactaa acacatgata cctttcctgt tctgaaagaa caaacgtagc tgacaattac
     8341 tataggagcg aaagcatatt atacccactt tctcctgcac gatttccccg acgaaaagtg
     8401 caaggtgatt ttgtctcatg tagcgaaatc tatgaagcct gggttttcga aacttttact
     8461 gaacgagtca ctgcttccag agaaagattg tcccatcttt tttgccgctg cagatatcac
     8521 aatgatgaca ggattagctg gactaaatcg ttcggaaaag cagtgggtgg ctcttgttga
     8581 gtcggtcgga ctgactgtag cgaagatttg gacttcgccg gacagaggtg attgtgaagt
     8641 ggtgctagaa gcagtattga atgcacaaaa ctgatagaag atcagtatat accactttgc
     8701 aattatttta catgtcataa taagcccgaa aaatatccat ttacctatat gacgctgaag
     8761 gaggtatcga acgttgctac gtcagaaagt cgtaaatggt gtgagatgct gcgcctgacc
     8821 tgttgctcaa gcgaaagtcc gactccctgc caaaacaggc atagatgcgg aaccactagc
     8881 aagggcgtaa acgaaataac agatctgcaa taaattgcat tgtgattttt gacatccatg
     8941 gaacatgcct gcgatttctt tagtacaatt gattttgtat ttggattaga ctcgaaaatc
     9001 attacaactg aaccttgatt gtcaatgcaa aagactacgt tgaatagcag catcactatg
     9061 gccaccacga tcacactcat gggctgcggt ctgtgcctct agcaggttga atcatacata
     9121 tcgttaactt cttcacaggt aagcttggaa cctgtgttct gaaagggctg cataaatctc
     9181 tcgcaaaccc agataagcga cacgcattga tggtagctct cgatgaatgg catggtgcca
     9241 ctgcgatcga aactggaccc ctatccccgg atttacgatt ctttgcatgt gtccgatcaa
     9301 gcgaaggaag aaaacgaatt ttggacgaat ggcgcgatat gccacgctct gtcacagtag
     9361 tcgtggcgga caatcttcga gcagcccagg aatcccatgt ggtgattctt ggctgcaagc
     9421 ctcgtgctgc agaggattta ctccgaacac caggtctagc acaagcgttg gaaggaaaac
     9481 ttgttatcag cattctcggt ggcacatcga cacagagact ggaggagctg ctttacagtg
     9541 acacccgatt ggagcatcac aatcgatgca ccttcgtcag tgcaattcca aatattgctg
     9601 ccgagtgcgg agattctatt acaattgttg cagaaggtgc ttctccccaa gcctcggaga
     9661 caacaagggc tattttctct ctggttggat gcgttaagat agtgcctaaa tgcgcgacga
     9721 gtcagctgac ggcgctttgc gcatcagcgc ctgcattttt agcgctcatt atggagagta
     9781 tggtgaaaga ttcggttaga cgaggcatag caaccgaaga ggcagtggaa atggcagcac
     9841 tagtaatgaa gggaacggcg acactagttc tagcgggtat gactccaaag aacatcatcg
     9901 atagggtggc agtacccgga ggttcgactg aaaaaggctt acagatgatg aaagatctta
     9961 atgttccaga aagcatctat gaagcggtta gggtcacctc ggacgcaact tctggcttaa
    10021 tgaccaagtc aaaagattaa aggcgcaatg tggtcttccc ccggtttctg atcaggtcaa
    10081 ttcactctct gttattttat tcattgctct gatgtcttta cctcccaatt gtaacttttt
    10141 atgttcaatt tactactagc taccgtcgaa ataaaattac caggttctca agacaaagat
    10201 aaaagcctgg ctacaatact aatcttcttc aatccccccg agtcacacct caacccctgt
    10261 ctctgccagt cataacttgc aacaagttgt ctgcttcgcc gctttggttc actagcttgt
    10321 gaaaatgtcc tccttgcttc cacagctgta atggtgtacc gaattctatt gctcgtcctc
    10381 catccatgac aagaaccttg tcaaaatcgg ccacagtgct gatccgatgc gcaatcacta
    10441 gaagcgtact atcgctgaac tcctctctaa tgcttctttg aatcaaagag tcagttctta
    10501 gatcaacagc actggtggct tcatccatta tcatgatctt tgattgacag accaaagctc
    10561 tcgcaaggca caacaattgg cgttgtcctt gggagagatt caagccgccc tccgataccg
    10621 cactttccaa agaatcaaac aggtttatag tactgtcttt ttgtcgtgtc ttttcatctg
    10681 aaatctcggt tgatgaatga ttagatagat ggactctacg aagagcatga cggagttcaa
    10741 catcctcgtg gtccccgaga ggatctagat tgctcctgat ggttcctgca aatagcaccg
    10801 gatcttgtgg aataatagcc accctagatc tgaggctttc tagattgatt gttgaaacat
    10861 ccaatccatc gatgatgatc gaaccggacc tctgatttag aagccgaaga attgcaagcg
    10921 caagagtcga tttcccagcc ccggttcgcc cgactattcc gacgcgctct ttcgactcta
    10981 tatgaatact gaaatttttc aagaccaaag ggagttcagg cgcgtatgcc gcatcgacat
    11041 tattcatggt aagaactccc ctattcggcc aggaagcatc gggtcgagag ccggaggcat
    11101 cttcggtttg caagcttccg tactcgacaa ttctttccgt tgagttcatg tcaagctgaa
    11161 gatttgcgta gcgattaatg gattcttctg tgttagccgt atagccaaaa gcgaagatca
    11221 gtacaaggcc cgcgagcgat gcgtccacgc ctcttgcaac aataaagatg gcagcgagta
    11281 acacaaagag agctcctaga ataccaattc tgaggtcaac ccattgtgac accagccaga
    11341 acgcccagct acagcggctc tggttgtcta gatgctgcat catcttgaag atatattcct
    11401 ctgtcttgtc ataggcccga atcatcgcta agccatccaa cgcactacca tacaaatcca
    11461 tgataggcga cttagatgtc gattcaagcc ttttcacttc tcttgcacca cgcaagtaga
    11521 ttgaagcata gtagaagctg atgcaaagca agattatctc agggaatatc atgtagatag
    11581 acacatagag accagtcaag gcagtgacag caatagacac aactgcagcc atcaacacat
    11641 gcgcatctcc aggtagtcga gaatccatta tggctgaatc tgcagagaag cgattgagaa
    11701 gtcggcccaa cggaacagtg tccagccagc gcaatggagc ccgtagaaca gcatgtgtta
    11761 acttctcata gagccctcga gaagcacgca ggccagccca gtataccaac gcgcttttgg
    11821 ttgtctctag tatagcagca gcgattgata tcacgacata tactaagatg tagaatgagg
    11881 tcgtatgtgg ggttccactt ggttttggat gctcatcgcg gcgatgatga tgagatactg
    11941 tggttccgag attttttgca ctgtcaccag tccaaatttt gagccaaaat ccacgggcaa
    12001 gcagtgcaac ctgggatgcg ataatcactg caatagcgag gcaccagaac ttccagcctc
    12061 cagactcagc aatgtatttt cgatagaaaa cccatttgac agccccttgc tccatttttt
    12121 cttcttggac tagaacaata ggcttcgatc caggttctat gcgtagccgt ggtggaagat
    12181 ttgtgttagt aatctccggt ggctcagagt aaggcgatga atagcttttt tctccagatt
    12241 tagatccgcc cagactttgg cttatgatct catgtgggag tatatgtacg gaatattctg
    12301 catgtggaag acataaatga tgatggtgtg ttgcaataat tcgtgttctt ccctttgaaa
    12361 ggcatcctct caagccatgc tcaaggatat agcgtccggt ttcggcatcc acggcactga
    12421 aaatgtcatc gagaattatt attccagctc gggaatagag ggcgcgagcg aatgtgaccc
    12481 ggcatcgttg tcctccactc aagttgatgc cctgtgcgcc aacctctgtc atgtctccat
    12541 caaccattgc tttcaggtct ggaaggagag cagcggcgtt cagagtctgt tcataccgaa
    12601 ctgaatcaaa cggaagcccg aaaagaatgt tttggcggat tgtggcattt tcaatccagg
    12661 ggatctgtgc gacgtatgca atggctgatg gaataatcca attgtctgca ttggctttgg
    12721 agtcccagcg atcgtaggac ggagtagctt ttggaactgt aacagagccg gcgagaattt
    12781 cggcctcccc gattatcgca gagagcaaca aactttttcc gagaccgcta cttccatgta
    12841 tcacgctgca acacaagtca gtgacatcta atcaggtctt gggctcgtaa taccttagct
    12901 ttccattcgg aaattctgca gagactcctt tcaattggaa gaagctagaa tccgtaccgc
    12961 gcatgtcacg aggccatgat atttctgcca tgacgaactt gatgttatcg ccatcgagcc
    13021 tatttccaat cctctcgggt gcgtatacat ggttttcgat ccttttacaa cttacaagag
    13081 catccagagc aattataata ccttgtggaa tcagagatag tgcgaactcc aaattgccga
    13141 aaactgccag ggcagtgaat gccactgaag ccgacagtgt tccatgtatc caagcatagg
    13201 tggcaagtgc caagacggaa agaattattg gactcgccat ccaaaaaaac ctcaaaacta
    13261 ttgtccatat gaagacggtc ttctgttttc ccaactcggc atcgcgttgt tccatgattt
    13321 tctcttgcca tctcagctca gacgctgtaa actttatttg ccgtatggct tggagagctt
    13381 cagtgacaac tcgtatttta gcatcccgat ctttcattaa acctccttgt gcctgtgcat
    13441 atcgctgcga ggctaacatg ttgagcggaa gcaaaaacac aggggcgagc aagcccacac
    13501 ctaggctgat ccaaccaatc agacgaacaa ggaccacgat agcgactgtg aaagtgacaa
    13561 caatgttaac aaagatgtat tgattagccg cgaactcggc gattctgggc gcatcggtgc
    13621 cgatgaggtt gatgacgcct tgatccactt cctctgtaga agaaccttcg acgttatagc
    13681 tagaatcgtt cagatctatt ggatcactag ggtgtgtggt ggctgatttt tggacagatt
    13741 tgacgttttt tagtcgtaac gacttttgga acacgatagc agacaactgt gaacgaatag
    13801 ggatgccaag tgaggtttga gagatccata taagccttca aacaaattag ctcagagtta
    13861 cgtgtgtaga tcatagcaca aaccgagcgt cgagaaattg ttgcaccaag ctcgacagtc
    13921 cgatcccaac ggcccagaac caggtgcttg aagacaaagc agcggacgta taactttgct
    13981 gcacctcaag cagagctaat agcctaaata aacaaagaag tggtgcatac gtcataagac
    14041 tctgaagtat ggtaacaaac cagccttgcc agaagttgta actgtgtgca tcatatatag
    14101 agagccagag gggtcgccgt tttgggacaa aatattcctg tgcctttcgg cgtaaagttg
    14161 ttgctctctg tgcattgcta accattggga cgtcattgaa attaatctgg gatttcgatt
    14221 ctgatctgct cagcaataac cttgcccaag catacgtgta cctgagaagt cgtcagctgt
    14281 gttttgtaag tactgaccct gcaatggcct tacttttcta gagccgaaac tgtgtgttca
    14341 tcatctactc tgctaccatt gtaatagacc acgggccgtc gctctatact aagaccggcc
    14401 caaacaatcc agattagaag aaacagtctg gacgatacac ccagtcgttg cacagtaact
    14461 tcaaaagtat tttgagacac aactgcagtg tgggattcct ggtatacagc gtaggtgata
    14521 tttgaaaaca ggaaggcggc tgataaggca attcttacac ccaaaacata tcttctcaca
    14581 gatgaagact ctttacaaat aaggattgat tgcgcgaaga gcagaagcta cccttttttc
    14641 ttagtcatag acaaattggt ttaatgtggg aagccttacc catgttccaa attgtaaaat
    14701 tgttcctaaa agaagataat ccgcattgcc agtgttgatc atacggtgaa tgccgaccat
    14761 acccgtgatt aaacaaccaa aaccggtaga tagattaatc aatgctctta gtgaatgcgc
    14821 cgaagatagc gatttcgttg tgtgactggc agtaccgtct tcatcttggt agattctttg
    14881 caatgtaaaa gaactggctc tctccgttac ggcatgtaag aaactaataa gtgtgaggat
    14941 ggaaacaaca accgctgacc ccaatggtat tgcaaatgga atgatatccg agacatggta
    15001 tttcatggcg atcctcgagc atagagaaaa aaaggaagaa gcttgcgatg agcgctgcat
    15061 gtagcatacg atcctagagg gatagaagga aggtgcgagg ggccctctag gctaggtagg
    15121 tacaggtgga gtcagctgat ccgatacttt tcggttgctc agaaagtgct ccactagatc
    15181 ggggcggtcg attggcggca actttctcgg cttctaaagg gcttgataag gttccgaggt
    15241 tccatggtaa ggatccacag ttcccgaagt cccgactctt atcaatcacg tggcaaatcc
    15301 cgtgcccagg taccgaaaca ccagcgtctt gtatcaaacg ttgtccatag ctcaacaaat
    15361 gcgccaatcg attggatcct acttagccaa ttttctaata tttgatgtat gagcaatcac
    15421 gatcattcaa gggcagtgcc taacctgatg tcgtgaattt tgcggctcgt ccaagtcgtt
    15481 cagtcagctt atcccgatat agtgtatgtc cagatccggc tagtgtggcc tttcctgtct
    15541 ccgtactgaa ggtgtcccaa gggtttttcc acggcgttct cgggtatgat cgtgttccga
    15601 taggccaatc cttggtaatg catctataga ctccaaattg catcaagatc cgaggagacg
    15661 ttgttctgca tccaattgtt catttggaac ttcttcaaat ttcttggaat attgtaatgg
    15721 aagaacacgg gcagtttatg aatgaagtat agcttacgat ctttctatgg aaatttcact
    15781 gacgttctca agagcgtcgc cgtgatgagc tcgcagcaga caggaccgcg tggtatcagc
    15841 gctcaggatt ggaaccagct gaaagaatgg aattcgcaaa ctccgaagag cacggatgcc
    15901 tgcatacatg aagttatacg caaacgagca ctgtcgcagc cgaacagtat agcagtctgt
    15961 gcatgggatg gcaccttcac ctaccacgaa ctggaggatg taacatctcg acttgcctcc
    16021 ttcttgaaga aaaagggtgt gaagccgaat acctctgtgc cgttctgcat ggagaaatca
    16081 aaatgggcga tagctggtcc gtcatacttt cttacgccga aattgtagcg aaatattttc
    16141 taacgtcccg ttcacacagc aatgtttgca atcatgaagg taggagccgc attcgtcccg
    16201 ctagatccca gccagccgcg taataggctc agtacattgc tcgaggagct gaacgcacaa
    16261 tttgtgctat cctcaagctc tacggctgat ttgttcgcac acggcacgaa ccctgttgtc
    16321 atagttgttg atcagcctct ccttgatgaa gtcagtctct ctccggcgga cgttgttcaa
    16381 cccgtaaatt ctgaccaggt ggcatttatc atgttcactg taagttcttc caccgcaggg
    16441 ctgcctcatg ctaacggaag gtatacagtc tggaagtact ggaagaccaa gcggggtaca
    16501 aattgagcat aggtcagtaa attgcacagc tttgtctgtc tcatctaaat ttgtcccagg
    16561 gctatgttga cagctgtcac atcctatgcg acagaatttg gcttcagtga gagaactcga
    16621 tttatgcaag cttgtgcatt catttggctt ccatctacct tagagatcat tgcaacctta
    16681 atttggggcg gtcgagtctg tgttccttca gaagaggaca ggctcaacaa tgcatcacag
    16741 ttcatgcgcg aacatgaagt tgatatggcc gttgcaacac cttctttctt aacctcgctc
    16801 gatccagatg atattccatc attacgagtc cttggtgctg gtggcgaaaa gctaccacaa
    16861 gatctcattg acaagtgggc agctagggtc aaccttatac tttcttacgg ttccaccgaa
    16921 accaatttat gtattctcca atcaatacca ccgggccctt taaagaccag agcacgaaca
    16981 gcaggatgcg ccgcttggct ggtagaccta gaagatcgag aacgtcttgt tgcgattgga
    17041 gaggtggggg aattggtgat agagggcttc gctcatgctc gtggttattt gcatgacgaa
    17101 cagaagactt ccacaaagtt ctatacagct ccaagttggt tatgtgatct gcgtattggg
    17161 tcacctgccc ggctttgtgc aactggagat ttggctagat acaattctga tggtactctt
    17221 gaactacttg gcagaaaaga cactgcaaca aaactgcgag ggcagaagat cgagcttggc
    17281 gaggtcgaag catgcataga aaaggtatta ccatcgaaga tgcgggcagt ggcagaggtc
    17341 acagcattag caggtgacag tgcgaaccaa cgactcgtcg cttttgtcag caccggtggc
    17401 gctgatttat tcccaacgga agatgtgctc gatccatctc gattgacatc atctacaaga
    17461 gaattaatca agcgcgtaga acaacacctt cttcagcatt taccgtcata tcttgtccca
    17521 tctgggattg taccattacc caacctacct ctcacatcct ctggcaaaat agatcgccaa
    17581 catctccgcc tgatcgcctc acgcctgacc ttgcacgatc tagctggctt cttaggctcg
    17641 caaaacccat tccggccgcc atctacatcc actgagcttc gattaagaga tttgtgggtc
    17701 tcgcttctca agattgagaa ggatggtatc ggtttggaag acaacttctt tcgactgggc
    17761 ggcgattcgc ttgttgctat acacctggta tccgcagccc gaaaactcgg catgctattg
    17821 accgtggacc aagttttcaa gaatcctaca ctccatgagc aagcacaggc agtacaatgc
    17881 attgatcaag ggttggatct gtcagttggt ccctttgatc taattgaaag cccctacgag
    17941 gtctctgctt tgaagcatga gataagtcga caatatggca tcgatatgga cctgattgaa
    18001 gacatgtatc ctgctacaaa tttacaggct ggcatgatag cgctcagtct aaagcaacca
    18061 agcgcctaca tgattcaaac aaccatacca ctaccatata cggtagatct taatcgattc
    18121 aaagatgctt gggctgatac atcgacccaa aatcctattc ttcgcacaag aatagttgag
    18181 acatccgcag gaagtatgca agtagttctg cgagaaaaca ttcaatggaa atccgagaaa
    18241 gaattgaatc agtacctcgc tcaggatgga aagacggtaa tgactttagg gggctactaa
    18301 cgcggtatgc cattgtcgag acagatccgg atgagcgaca ctttgtttgg acgacgcacc
    18361 atgctcttct tgatgcatgg tccatgtctc gaacactcag tctggtatct tctgcgtact
    18421 ttggcactca ggataagctt gctgttggct tcaacacttt tatcggagct ctgaaggaca
    18481 ttgacgaaga atctcaggct acttattgga gaaaatatct tggaaatgcc gactttgtgc
    18541 aatttccggc tctgcctgac cccgcatatg agcctcgccc cagcacctct cttcaaaggt
    18601 ggctagcgct gcctacagac caaggctcat gcacatcggc cactaaagcc cgcgccgctt
    18661 gggcattact gatggctcag tactctaatt ccaatgatgt ggttttcggc gtcaccatga
    18721 gtggaagatc tcttcccgtg cctcacattg accacattat tggacctacc attgccacag
    18781 ttccagtccg tatccagctc aatccgcaag aaaccattga ggatcttctt caacgcgtcc
    18841 agaaagaatc agcagaaatg ataccgtttg aacaagccgg cctgcataac atcaaacgtc
    18901 tcagccctga cgcacatcat gcatgtaaat tccagaccct tttgatcacc caagctgcta
    18961 aacagtccga actccacttt ctcagtcaca acgcggagat aaaaaattgg caacattcct
    19021 caacttacac tctgaaccta gagttaaatt tcgaacctgg cggtatgatg tgcaatgcag
    19081 tctttgatga aaatattatt tctgagacgc aaatgaagct gatactgact caattcgaat
    19141 tgattatcgg taaaatctgg tccgaaaatg ccagttcaac tgtgaacgac ttggagtaca
    19201 tcagcactgc agagatcgaa caggtatttt cttggaataa tactgtcacg gagcatgtgt
    19261 ctcgtgcctc tcatgagatc attcaggata acagcaggca atattccgat accttggcta
    19321 tcatatcttg ggacggggac ttcacttaca aagaactgga cgatctatct acgattttag
    19381 ctcttcactt ggtcgccaaa gaaagcgttc aaccaggaga gattattcca atctactcgg
    19441 aaaagtcgaa gtggccatta attagcatgc ttgcggtctg gaaatctggt gccgcatgga
    19501 cgcttctgga ttcagctcat cccagcatct gggtaaacaa gattgtgaaa gacacagcag
    19561 cccggattgt actttgttcc agcaaatgct cctcaaagat accttcgggg acatcgcatc
    19621 ttattgtcaa cgcagactca atgaaaatga ttgaatgcga agacaacaat gaccattcat
    19681 tgccaaatgt tggttcggga agtgctgcat ttgtccttta cacttctgga agtacaggtt
    19741 ctcccaaagg aattgtgcat gaacatgggg gttatttggc aggtgttatg gctcgtcgag
    19801 atgtcctaca gcggggaccg tcttccaaag ttctgcaatt ctcatcatat gcgttcgatg
    19861 ccgcaattga agacacaatg acgacattct tagagggagg aactgtatgt atccctgcgg
    19921 atgatgagcg caacaatgat ctcgtccact acgtcacaaa tatgggaatt acgcacatgg
    19981 acttgactcc atcgttcgcc atgacgctat cacctgacaa tctacgtgga ttaaaagtgc
    20041 ttacccttgg aggtgaagcg gtgactgtag cgcatcgaga tctatgggct gggaaagtgt
    20101 cactagtcaa cgcatacggt cctagcgaaa tcgcaattac cagccacact aagatcatca
    20161 gtcctgattc ggagccttca aacttagggc ctggcacagg atgtcgtagc tggatcaccg
    20221 tcgttgagga ccacgataaa ctacaggcca taggttgcat tggagaattg gtactggaag
    20281 gtcccattct ttctcgtggt tacctgaacg atccaatgaa gacagctgaa tgttttatcg
    20341 aaaatcccaa ctggttaccc tctcatatac acggacctcg tcgcttatac aagaccggtg
    20401 acctggcggt ttactctggt catggagata ttcgcattct gggacgcaaa gataaccagg
    20461 ttaagctgag aggccaaaga gtcgagctag cgcaggttga acatctcgtc aagctcaaat
    20521 ttacgactgc tttgaacatt gtcgccgata tcgtctcgtt aagagtaggg gaacaagcct
    20581 ccacaattgc tgtcttcctt gaatatggcg aagcagccga atctatgcta caggaagtac
    20641 gtgcaatagc tttgcaacta tattccgaaa tgcatgacgc tttgccagca tacatggtgc
    20701 cgaccgcact tatttcactt agatcgttgc ctctgagtgt ttctggcaaa acggatagaa
    20761 agaaactccg aattatggcc gaaactctag acaagagtga aatcgtgttt ctttccgcag
    20821 actcgaatga tcatctatca aacggggaac ctccctccac taccatggaa aatcagatgg
    20881 ctgcgctata tgctgacact ttaaatctac cccttggaga tatgatgcgg agctccaact
    20941 tctttcacct gggtggagac tctatcttag cgatgaagat ggttgctacc gccggacgga
    21001 gcgagcccaa attatccttg acagtcgaaa caatatttcg ccaccctgtg ctatccgatc
    21061 tcgcggctag caccacatct agctccattg tctcgcaccc gcacactatt ccaccatttc
    21121 atcttctaaa ggatgctcct gattccgaag gctggatgct tgagaatatt gcgatgctat
    21181 gtaattcagc cccagaagat attcaagaca tatacccatg tagcccactt caagaaggac
    21241 tcatggcttt atctatcaaa agtccaggct catatgtttc acagcagatt ttccaattgc
    21301 ccagggatat tgacaagaat gtcttcaaag ccgcctggga gcaggttttc aatacaactg
    21361 cgattctccg gaccaggatt gttcagacgg ccatttcaat gaaccaagtg gtcatcaagc
    21421 agaacatatc ttggggtgat cataaaaacc tggagcaata tctggaagag gatagaagac
    21481 gaccaatgat tgctggtgat gcgcttgtcc gatacgcgtt aatagatcaa agccataccc
    21541 attttgtttg gaccattcat catgctctgt acgatggctg gtccttgtct ttgatcctgg
    21601 aacatgttga gcgagcgtac aagggagaat taaaccggtg gccgaggatg gaatacaacc
    21661 atttcattcg ccatttgcgc aatctagaca tggaagcaca tgcgatgtac tgggccactc
    21721 agctcgaaaa tgcgtcgctt tcgacaacag tgtttccccg tattcctact tcagaatatt
    21781 taccgcgagc agcggcttcc attgattatg acatcgaact tccgccaggt gtttcacgac
    21841 ctgggacaat ctccacgcta gtccaagccg cttggactct gcttgtaagc cattattcag
    21901 aaagtacgga tgtggtattt gggacaacgc gtacaggacg tagtgcgcca ctggccggca
    21961 tagacgaatt agtaggaccg accttcacca cgattcctgt tcgtgttgtt atcaacccaa
    22021 aaggcacggt cgatgcactc cttgctcaat tgcacataca aacaactgag atgataccat
    22081 ttgaacatct cggattaacg agtatcaaac aagttagtcg agatgctgca gtcgcatgtc
    22141 aattccagac tttggtcgtc atccagcccg aggagcaagc catgctatct tctgatttgt
    22201 ttcttctcca tgacgttgca ggagatatct ctcaattcaa cccatacgca atcatgctgc
    22261 aggttgtcag caagagacca aacaacctgt atgtcaatgt cagttttgat agtgatctag
    22321 tcgaggtacc tcaaatgaac cgaatccttc agcagtttga acgggttctg cagcagattt
    22381 gtctgcctag caatcaggca atgccactgg acgaagttga gatcgttaca aaacaagatc
    22441 ttgcaactat cctgggctgg aataacaatg gcattgcgcc agaacccatt cgtcgttgtg
    22501 ttcacgaact catcgcggaa cgcactcaac tctgcccaga tgtagaggct gtttgcgcct
    22561 gggacggcac tctctcttat agctctctcg atcagctatc gggcattctg gcccagaagt
    22621 tgattacact aggtgttgaa ccagacacaa tcgtcccact ctgctttgag aaatccatgt
    22681 ggacaattat cgggcttatg gccgttttga aagctggagg ggcgttctta atgctcgatc
    22741 cttcccaacc cgtggaccga ctcaaaacaa ttgtacgcac cgccaacgcc caactcatgc
    22801 tttcttctga acgctactcg gaactattga aggggagtat tcaagatatt tgcgtcgtgt
    22861 cccaaggcac catagctagt gtcagcaacg agggccacca agatattgtc agcgtctctc
    22921 caaacaacct tgcctgtgtt gtgttcactt ccggatcttc cggagtaccg aagggcattc
    22981 ttttggagca tactgcaatt tcaaccagca tacttggcca tggacctggc ctcgatatga
    23041 cagggaaaag agtgtatcag tttgcgtcgt acgcattcga catggccgtt tacgacatag
    23101 tcactactct tgctttgggt ggcacaatct gtactccatc cgaggatgag aaaatgaatg
    23161 atctaacgct ttcaatcaat cgaatgaggg ctgactgggc attcttcaca ccgtccactc
    23221 tgaaactgat tgaacgtaca caggtaccat tcctgaccac tgtcgtggta tgtatacgta
    23281 ttatctccca cattcaatgt tcactaactc ttgattaggt aggggagaat tcgtaagcca
    23341 agagattgtg gaccaatggg ccgagaaggt caatctcttc caatgttcag gacctgctga
    23401 gacaacaacc tgcatcatgg ggcttatgaa tcccactact aacaaaaacc gccttggaaa
    23461 aggagtgaat gccctatgct ggattgtgaa ccgcgaaaat catgacgccc tcgcccctat
    23521 aggtactgtg ggtgagctcg tcattgaagg ccccaccctt gcgcgtggct acatagaaga
    23581 cggtcgtaat ctcaacgaag catttatcac tgcaccaaaa tgggccgaat ccctcggtaa
    23641 ctgcggtggc agattctaca agtgtggcga tctcgtgcag tacaactcag acggtactct
    23701 aaactttatt ggtcgtaaag ataatcagat caagcttcga ggccagcgaa tcgagttgaa
    23761 tgaagttgag gattgtgtcc gggcaacaat accaggattc catatagcag cggaggttgt
    23821 aactcctatt gacggaacgc gggaaccaat gattgctgca ttcttggccc cccagaccaa
    23881 tcaagaaatc tcgaaggtgt gggacattga agatcctatc actgaaatgc caacaaccat
    23941 tacgtcgcga atgtcggata tcaataggca catatcctca tcacttccga gctatatggt
    24001 accttcagcc ttcattaatt tgtcaagcat gccattaaat ggttcgggta aggttgatag
    24061 accaaagcta agagccttag gctctagctt gtcggtttat cagttggccg aactatcacc
    24121 atcaaacgaa ccacacgtct ctcccagtac gggcgccgag agtcttcttt gcgaactctg
    24181 gggtcttgtg ctaagtctcg atggaaagac catatcagtc aatgataact tccttcgtct
    24241 gggcggcgac tctcttgctg caatgcgatt agtggcgctg gcaaggcaaa gggaactgac
    24301 gctcactgtt gcaatcgtgt ttaagttccc acgcctctgc aatatggcat cgcacatggc
    24361 aggactacag aagaatctgc caaccctccg aaaaccctac gcacttatcg tacaacctga
    24421 atgcgttctt tccgagctta ccgccgactg gaatattaaa cctgaccaga tagaagatgc
    24481 ttatccatgc acgcccttac aagaaggact catgtcacta tcttcagaaa caccgggtgc
    24541 ctatactgct caagaagttt acgagttacc cttagaggtc gaaatatcga aattcaaaat
    24601 ctcatgtgag gctttatacc aagcttcaac gatactgagg acatgcatcg tccagaccag
    24661 gtcgggggaa ctcctgcaga ttgtttcaag acaggaatta cattggaaca ccgcaactga
    24721 cgttgataac taccttgatc aggatcaatc tagacccatt gggatgggcg ataatctgac
    24781 tcgatggggt atcgttgagt ccgcctccgg ccgctttttc atatggaccc gacatcacgc
    24841 aacctatgac ggtttttctc tgcccctcag cctatccgtt cttgaggact tctaccggcg
    24901 tagtgatatt gaggggcaag ctttgccaaa cacgatacaa ggcgacttcg gtgcctttgt
    24961 agactatcta caaaaaaccg atgcgcagtc aaacagagat tattggagta gcacactata
    25021 tggtgctaaa tatacaaagt ttctcaccgc acctggctcg cacaaaatct cggaccgaat
    25081 tgactctgtc acgcgcgagg tcatggttaa aatcgcaccg aactcgaaca tcactttatc
    25141 cactcatata cgggctgcct gggcaattct catcgcaaaa catacgaata gtaacgacat
    25201 cattctcggc gagataatat caggacgaaa tgtacctcta cccggagttg agggtctcct
    25261 gggaccaaca ttcgcaactg tgccaattcg aatacagttg agagaccaag tcgcaagcat
    25321 atcaggctac ttggaacaag tacaaaatca aatggtcgac atgattcctc atcagcactt
    25381 tggtttgcag cgaattatgc aaatcggtcc cgagatacgt gaagcgtgtc agtttgagac
    25441 gcttcttgtc attcagccaa agtcaaatct ccagcgggaa tctttgatga taccgcgtag
    25501 agttcagggt cactcgctat tctatacgca cgctttaaca ttaatctgtc agcttgggag
    25561 cgacggcatt ttcatcacag cccatttcga cccaacagca atcgatagcc cacaggtaaa
    25621 gcgactacta gcacagttcg aacacattct tctccagctt ctatttgaag atatggacga
    25681 aaaacgactc atcgatgtca attacgtctc cccgcaagac catgcggaaa tcaaatcatg
    25741 gaatcagcac tcgatggaga agattgacct ctgtgtacac gatgtattca ggcgtatcac
    25801 cagattacaa cccgaggctc ctgcaattga ctcgtgggat ggaacgttca cttatgccga
    25861 gctagatgca gcgtctgatc gtctcgcatg gcagctcgtt cgtatgggtg tcggccccga
    25921 agttctcgtt cctctctgct ttccgaagtc tgccctattc atcgtcagca tatttgcagt
    25981 gctaaaagca ggcggtgctt acataggcat cgaccccaac caccctagca accgaataga
    26041 tagcatcatc cagagcgctg gggcaaagtt tgcggtgtca tcgccggaat tttcttcagt
    26101 atttgcacga tctagtgtcg aggtcataat tgtatcaaaa gagttactgg ctgagttgga
    26161 acaccctagc gacaattatg tctctggtaa tcatgtcagt tctagtaata tggcatcagt
    26221 tgtctttacg tcagggtcca ctgggattcc gaagggcatc caactagagc acgcttctat
    26281 ttgcagcagt acacaaatcc aggcggttga actgggcatt gaaccgggaa caagagtgtt
    26341 ccagtttgca tcgcatgcat gggatgctgt tcttgccgag gtcgttatgc cgcttatgta
    26401 cggtgcctgc gtgtgtgtcc cagaagacca agagcgaatg aatgacttgg ttggatcgtt
    26461 caataggact gaatccaact ggttgctgct tacacccaca gtggccagct tgttcaatcc
    26521 gagccaggta cccggaatga aacgacttgt tctggctggc gaagctgcta ccgagcgcgt
    26581 tctggagaca tggcgaaact ttcctggata tctacataac atttatggtc ctgcagagtg
    26641 tactatcttc tgtatatgga acaaacagca cgcacaagca cctaagccgt cttatcttgg
    26701 ccgaaggatc acggggaagc tttgggtagt cgatcctgaa gatcatgatc aattgatgcc
    26761 aattggcgct accggagaat tgctcatcga aggccctctg cttgctcggg gatatctcaa
    26821 tgacaatgcc aaaacagacc tggcgtttat ctatgatcca acatgggcgt tggctcagaa
    26881 tcacggcacg ggccgacgca tgtacaagtc aggagattta gtacgataca atgcagacgg
    26941 ttcgttcgag ataattggtc gtaaagatac gcaagtcaag ctgaatgggc agcgaatgga
    27001 tcccgctgag atcgagctca acatcagaac catagttccc gaggcacgtc acgtcgtcgt
    27061 agacatcgtc tcatcgccca gttctcttgc aaagccaatt cttgccgctt ttattgcata
    27121 ttcagaggac tatgcatcgg aagataagtg tgaaaacata tgccgcagca tgtctgaaga
    27181 gcaacagacg agttttactc gcctcaagtc atcactcgct tgcctactgc cttcatttat
    27241 ggtaccctcg ttattcgtac cactggagcg tataccaatc aacagctccg gtaaacttag
    27301 cagacgagca ttaaagagtc ttgtattaga cttttctagg gcgcagctcg aatcttacat
    27361 gcttgctgat gcttcaaaac ggttgcctgc tacacccatg gagatgaagc tacgggacct
    27421 ttggtcgaat gttttgggcg tcgaacccgg cttgattgga atcacagaca gcttttttaa
    27481 tcttggaggc gactctattc tagcaatgag attggctagc ttagctcgat ctgagatggt
    27541 ttctctgccg gtgtctatta tattccgaca tgcccatctg accgatatgg ctgaacacgc
    27601 tgtctttacg actacagcag ggaatgacga gtctccagaa cccttctctc tactcgaaga
    27661 tgcttctgtc gatgctttcg ttaaagacat ggtcgctacc caacttcggt ggtcctggga
    27721 tgatattgcc gacgtgtatc cagcgacaga ctaccaagct caagcccttg catctgttct
    27781 catgaagtca cgtggtatga tggggtactt tacattccaa ggggatgggg acctcgacat
    27841 tgagagattg aagagcgctt gcaaccagct catcaaggcg catgcaatct tgcgtactgt
    27901 attcgttcaa gataaagatc gcattttcca ggtcattttg aaaaaactgc aagcctcatt
    27961 tcaagtttac gaagtcttag gagacttaga agctgtttca aagaaggtat gcgcccggga
    28021 tttggccaaa gagctttcat ttggcgacgt cttcgttcgc tttatgctat tcaaagatcg
    28081 gacaagcacc aggcacagac tgataatgcg tatgtcgcat gctcaatacg atggtgtatg
    28141 cttgccacag tacctagaaa ctctccaacg agcatacaac gggcttgagg agatggctag
    28201 tccttcgttc tctgcctata ttcgtgagag tcgcctgcag aggcagccca tcgcctacga
    28261 atactggacc aatctactcc atggatcgat gatgacagag gttattccgc gacaaagacc
    28321 gaactacaga tccactgtca aaactccaag cgtagttgag gccaaggtac cgcttttgtc
    28381 actttcgcgc gagggcatca ctgcagcgac gatcataaaa gcagcttggg ccttgacaat
    28441 tgccgacttc aacaatcaag aggatgtcgt tttcacaagc acagtcgccg gtcggaacat
    28501 ttcgctgccc gacgcagaga aaatagtggg agcttgcctt agcgttgtcc cagtgcgagt
    28561 gcctattcag gtcggatgga gtggcattga cctactcagc tacgtgcacg agcagcacat
    28621 ccggagcatt caacacgagt tgcttggtat gcttgagatt gtacgtcact gcagcgactg
    28681 gtcgaactgg ttacgcccag gatcaattgt ccagcatgat gagcacatca acgaaaacca
    28741 ggatttaaca ctgggcgacg tgaattacac aatggattcc tttggtcctc cggcggccga
    28801 atttgctgac atcgcagttc actcacataa agatggagac tgcattgcaa tccgtctaat
    28861 ggcgttgaca gacgcgattt cgacctcgtt cgtggaagac atgctctcga ggctttgcga
    28921 ttacatctcc agtctatctc aagatcctta tgcattgctg gactcgattc gatctgcagg
    28981 tcagacgcag catctgccga tagcacttcc gatgtcagaa agcgatgaca gtggagtctc
    29041 tgtattatct gcatcgtcag catcctccac gcaggagagt ccaaaacagg attcaataat
    29101 tgtggattgc gttcgtcgcg cttggcatat ggtgttgggg ccgaaatgcg agagcgtgaa
    29161 tttatccggg cacgactcat tcttcgacgt tggcggggat attgtcggtg tctcacaact
    29221 agcggcgctg ttgcagcgac aggggtttag catatgcatg gaggatctca ttgatttccc
    29281 gagactgagg caacaggtgc agctgctctc ggctgacggt tagcattctc agaatatcgt
    29341 ttcatcacat tatcgatggc ttgtattatt tgattatata gacttcgcat tttggttcag
    29401 atacgtagcc gctttgaaaa tacagcgagc gggcatccat tggccttgcc tagaagtaat
    29461 cataaaaaaa ggcgttacgt ggtgaacact atgcaggtgc aggtaaaaat atatttggag
    29521 tccgtgaatt cttttttgtg atcccctgca tgtcgttgtt ttgacgacaa ctttatagcg
    29581 ccgcttcaat acagcaaaga tccagcttcc aacaacaatc gcgcaacatg ctgatgaccg
    29641 aaaattgccg caagttgtag tggcgtcctt tcatcctggt ctctcgcatt cattgttgcg
    29701 tctgctttaa gcagcagctc aactatggca ctgtgaccgt tcttcgatgc agtgtgcaat
    29761 gcagtgtggc cgaatccatc tttggtattc acatcaacgc cgcgcttcaa cagtgctttg
    29821 accacggcta cgttaccact ttccactgcc aggtgcagaa ctgtcttgcc tttagagttt
    29881 gatccgttcc ccgagccatc cggtgccatc tgcacgtctg cgtcatcact ctcgctggca
    29941 tcgtccctcg attgacaaga atcattagcg cttccctgct ctctatcctc cccttcctca
    30001 ctatggtctt ctttctccag ttccacgggg gaacatgacg cattctgagc gcggggtata
    30061 aaatggcttg gtggatcgag tggtggtaat gagaaggggg ttggtgccgc acatggccta
    30121 ccgttctcgc ccaactgcac aactgaaggc tggcaagtac aagtactaca ccacggctga
    30181 tgaagaggta ttggttgtga tagatagtta gccagtgaac caatctgctc acggggctcg
    30241 ctcggtggag aagcatagtg cgaagcggca tgcgacctgg gcccgatatg cgagtagtga
    30301 ttccgtgagt tcattgttcc tgatgtttcc ggtaccggta ttatgggacc agggctttgg
    30361 acttgggtgt gatgttcatt gtacgctttg attgtccgtt ctgcgttgtt gtcccatgaa
    30421 agagtgcgcc catgactacc ctgggggctc ttggctactt tcgagacgcc tgacgagata
    30481 gacggcttgc gtgacttgga cgttgagggc tttcgtggag gcatctgacg ggagtggctt
    30541 cggcaattga cggcgcacca agaacccctt aggtatattc tacgctactc aagatgttat
    30601 agtacaccaa gcctctgaac catctgtccg cgttttcgct ggtcaatctt caggacatat
    30661 aagcttagac tatctagatc tgtttccaat catcagctta ccagccgtat gtatgcagcc
    30721 gagcgaaata ccatatgaat tggcttataa gcattatgcc gtcgcttcgg aaagcgaata
    30781 ggagggctag cgacacgaaa aaagtggatt ttaacacgaa ttaccgtacc ctttatctat
    30841 tggatggggc agtaattatc caggagtttt tacaatacat tacaacacaa gtatacatcc
    30901 gaggttgttg tattagcata ctcatttcct gaggtctata tgagtacatc atccatctac
    30961 cgtctatacc acatttgagc ctcttctata tctgattgtc atggcctcac cggagtccgc
    31021 tttcacgatc caaacattgg atggctcgct ttggaatggc tccactgcag atcgcacaca
    31081 atttgccgag ggcttgcgtg caggattggc cgagcacgga ttcgtaaaga tagtcaacca
    31141 tggcataccg gacgaacaag tagcagcgct cttcaaatgg gtaattccct ccttgcagaa
    31201 gtctaagagt ctattggaca atgagcagag atgcttcctg ctagtctttg ctgcgctaac
    31261 gcggacggat agagcaagcg attcttccag ctgcccaccg aagcgaagct gaagattggt
    31321 catgcccctg gaaacacccc gcagcgaggg tggagtggcg taggatccga aaatgcagcc
    31381 aagcttttcc gcgcattggc aacgacagac ctcaaaatcc cgctgtggga cgccaaagag
    31441 cacttcgacc agggagctcc ttcggacaca atgtttccta atcaatggcc tgatgagaaa
    31501 gagtgtcccg aatttagaca gttttccgag gatttctaca aaatgtgtca tgaggtcagc
    31561 tcgcagctgt tgcaggcttt ggagctggca atgaatttgc cggccggctc cttcactaac
    31621 aagcatacac tgcaggagtc agccgatgaa ttaaggatga tacgctatcc accgctgaag
    31681 atggaagaca tcaagcgtgg tgaggtcagc agaatttggc cgcacaccga tcttggcgtc
    31741 atcagtctgc tttttcaaga cgacgtgggc ggactcgaga ttgaggatcg gagtaaaccc
    31801 ggtacatttc agcctgttct acgcgagcac tggtccgaaa tggtggtcaa tgtcagcgag
    31861 acgatgcagc ggtggaccaa caacgcactc aaggcaggta tccatcgggt aacgaccccg
    31921 gtacacctca aacacttgca ggatgataca gacagtattc ccgagcgatt ctcacatcca
    31981 tactttgtca aggcagattt tggggccagc gtagggccac tgcctgagtt tatcaacgac
    32041 gagcagccgg cggcatatga aaatataaca gcgcttcaat accacatgca gcgtgtggca
    32101 aaagcatatt gaaggtactc aatttcaaaa ctttggcctg cgttcgtata tactgtagga
    32161 agtatcgagt gtatacgagc atacaagcgg gggtcccagt ttaagcgagc aggccaataa
    32221 gcggaaaaga cgaaagctag cgctctcttt ggtgcttttg ctatagtact gtacagggtg
    32281 gttgagagat cgtgcaggtt gacatgccga ggtgcatgta ccctccctgg agggacagag
    32341 tctgatgagg gcattgatta gtagcagcat catcttgaat taattcttgt accagcaaag
    32401 tagcgagcga tacacatgac gtgtttcaac aaaacaattg cgaagatagc atgatgacgt
    32461 gaggactgat gtctctgtgc atgtaagata ctgtaacaat gtactcgggg ctaggctgtc
    32521 gggaaatggt acatgtatgc accgttatca taaaacagcc ggtatgcatg tgaatcttag
    32581 cgtcttaagt gccaagtcgc aggatagttt ccttttcaat cattaatcac gtgtattctg
    32641 caggccacct acctagatag gtaagtatgc ccagggggta tcatggtcta gatcctgctg
    32701 actcgcgaat acaccaggta tcttggttaa ctgcgacgca ttgtgtcagg tgccttggag
    32761 gctccaatcc aagatctcag ctactcaatg tacgtacaac ttcggtgtaa cttttggtgt
    32821 atcgtttatt caaaaaggga aaatgtgtga agaaaatcac atcggataac gcccgaccga
    32881 gcctcggccc ccgctcgcgc tagcaccttg gcaacgcctg taggagaaag agagctcatc
    32941 atgccagcac tgcacggtct agcgaacaca gtggccaagt atacttacgc agggaagcac
    33001 tccttgactt tacttgaaag gcgtcgctcc ttgctagtca cggccgtaag tttataccga
    33061 ggtcaagtgc aaatggtcaa aaactgcgaa gctaatattc ccactggatg tccgccaaga
    33121 ccaattgtag ccaagattca ctgcaagatt atacatatct gcggtacctg ggggtcttcc
    33181 ggaggcggtt cgcttccaag gacgagattc tcatgtttat gtgtgcatat ctactcaggc
    33241 cgctataaaa ctagtgtaga gaattgccat tccgagtttt gatatgcatt gccttgagtt
    33301 gaccaagtgg aaacaagcca tgtccgttgc atcttaatta aaagatagtc tgcccagact
    33361 gctactaacg ctcttgcagt ctcatttggc atcgtgctgc gggggctgtt cctgcggggg
    33421 tgtagctgca cggagtatct gcagagccag cttgctggcg taaccatcgc gaatgctcac
    33481 cttagccatg gagtataaac ctcgccctca gtgcatctgt aagatgagac catttcaaaa
    33541 cagctaaatc cagttgagcc ctccacaaat atggaattgg acttcgagag tctcctcaac
    33601 tatcctgata caatggataa ttgtttgtca ccctccaaac tgcagctcga agatccattg
    33661 ggtcggcccc cgcccttgca gaccaatacc acggagctac aaccgccgca acccagggag
    33721 ccaacaagac agttgcccga agatgaggat tggacccaaa ttcacgacat gggacagcgc
    33781 agacgcatac agaaccgact ggcgcagaga tctttccgta tgttttaccc ttgatcataa
    33841 caaatacaat taatgacgct ttctaggtga gcgacgaaga cgaccgcaga accagcagcg
    33901 aacacaggtt cgagagacca gctcttccaa tatggcccca gaacccgcga cccaacctga
    33961 tcctctccta ttgagggatt tacctaccgc atcaaatcgg gctgtgccac cggagccaca
    34021 ggcatcacct gtaccctgta gccctcgctt cagtcaaccc accagcttgg acggcaactc
    34081 cgcccacttc agtgcagcgc agcaaataaa caacattgca caaaaggcat gcacgcagaa
    34141 acatcaaata aagtgcgtaa actgaactgg agcagcttat tccacccacc ccgctttctc
    34201 agccagcgtc acccactcgg accgaatccg ttctccatct cgctgcgaag aatggccact
    34261 ggaatgttgt caaggtgctt ttagagagca aagcagatct atttttccct aatcatagag
    34321 ggcaaactat ccttcacgta gcatgtcaat acgaccagcc cgacattgtc aaggagattt
    34381 tgctgcatga atgctactcc gcacttcata ggacacgtcg gcaatcatca tcttcgcagg
    34441 gaagtttggc agtcactgct tcatcgcagg agcacggcag atcattggtt cgcatgagag
    34501 atttgcaagg acggactgca ctgcatgttg ccgccagtga ggggcgtgag gcttgtatca
    34561 cgttactgtt gcagagcaat gtccacatcg accaaaagga tagaaaggga agaacggctt
    34621 tgcatctggc tgcattgaat ggcaattgta gaatagtaga gctgctttta gctaagggag
    34681 caaacgtcaa tgcaatcata tgacctatat accaataaaa taacaggaat ccctaaaatc
    34741 atactatatc cacggcttcc gtggaagtgt gaatgtaatc ggtgagcaat ctaccccatt
    34801 cgctacaaag gagttggtag aattactcaa gcttggtaca gagaatgcct ggtttaccta
    34861 aatctcacga ctcttgaaca cggtctctga tcaaaaagta aatccaaacc ttctcctcag
    34921 cgctgaatct ctctgaaacc tccaaggcta aatgtttttc cacacgaaag ccagatttga
    34981 tgtaaaatcc cccagcagca tcggtcgaca caaccgagat ctatgccaga tgcgtcagaa
    35041 cagggtatgg ggctcatgat agacgacata cagtagcacc gatacgatcc gcacgctcat
    35101 atccctcctc gatgagcatt ttgccgattc ctttgcgttg atactctgga gcgactgcaa
    35161 gtgcaaagag gcctgagaga aaacccagat cagcttcttt ccaatttcac taactctttg
    35221 acgggtttaa acatactaat caatggcaac gcgttatctt cccaaaaccc agcctctgcc
    35281 ttgcctatcg aggcgttcaa ctctccgatg tactcttcat ttctagacac tttcccacta
    35341 tccgtacttg gggaactcga cgatgcagca ctggccggtt tctgagttag aaagttcttc
    35401 cagatggcta cccccgcgat gttcccggta gatgtgtccg tgaccttgac ccagtgggac
    35461 tcttcggcga cactggcagc actttgcagc ttcttcagag cttccgcttg gccttcggcg
    35521 ctaagattat caggaaaggc gcagttgata tagtggtctt ttcctttgtg tgctctgaaa
    35581 atcacggatg tcatctctgc caggttttct gggcgcgcag tgtcaatggc gaacgccatg
    35641 gcacgtataa gacatagatc tatgcctgaa gtgaaaggag tcgggtgtaa ttgagtcttg
    35701 gtacactcgg agtagatttt gctgagttat ctcacaattt aaggtgtccg gctcggagta
    35761 agcagggctg gtatagttga gctatacgag ctgcacctga gcggtacggt ttgacccaaa
    35821 cgctgttttg ggttagttca cacggcagcc gccttgatgg ggtgttcttc accgatgact
    35881 tgaacatgtg cgactgactt gtaatcccaa caaagaagct ttccaacaga ataggaatat
    35941 gctcctttct gtagttgaat ctgtatttcc attcgttttg tgccaagatt tccgaggccg
    36001 gtgtgattgg cccggattgc aatcaagctt ttacttatat cgcaaagaat tcatggaatt
    36061 gtatcaaacg ttcatagact ggttgtggtt tttcgttctg atctccagat tcggcatcgc
    36121 ttggatacat gaccgatagt catttagtcg taagttcaac cagatcttac caagctgaag
    36181 tacactatca aagacgtatg aatttattta cctagcctag gacgatattg ggagatccaa
    36241 ttaaagactt gaaactatta cacaccgtgt catagatcat aataccaaac ccttctcgct
    36301 ctactcagaa cgagcttccc atctccagat ctacatcacc atcccaataa catcaatcca
    36361 ccaaaagaaa aatcccgata ttcaccttcc ccacaatccc tcccctcttt actgtccatc
    36421 tcacacccaa caccgcaaca cccaccgacc cctcaaagca ccttctcccg tgcccccctc
    36481 cccacccacc acgccaccca ccccgccacc aacaacccac taaacagctc cgcctgcggc
    36541 ggcctctccc caaactcggg atccgtccaa tccgcgccgg gatacagtat cccgctcagc
    36601 cccggcacgt agtacaaatg gaccaggacc agcatgaaat ttgcatgcgc ctttttcagc
    36661 gcggcggtct gcgcagaggc taggtgcgtg tagtagaaga tgaggaggcc gataaggagg
    36721 cccgtggtca tggtttggcc gttgtggaag cgcgcgtggg gaggccactt ggggttcttg
    36781 acgtgcgttt cgctgggagg gggttagtcg gtggggacgt gcgtgggggt gagtttgaga
    36841 gtttgggtgt gggtagggtg aggtggtgtg gtgtgtgtat cgtgtgaggg gcatggcggg
    36901 gaggggtcgg tatacgtacc tccagtctgc gagatagggt cctacgcttg ttatgattgc
    36961 gatgatggtg aacatcgtct ttgatacgaa ggacgacatg gttgctgtag cttccaggtc
    37021 tttcttcctg ttctcttttc gctgttcgct attacacgtg tcgaaatatt gttaataccg
    37081 agcagcgagt ctcagaccac gaattcttca acgataaagt gcaacaactt gagatagaaa
    37141 ggcaaattga caaattgtac acacaaattg tgtacgcaga aatcttccag tagtataatt
    37201 aatttatcac gggaggaaga gaaggaaact gcgctcgagt gcgaggatat acaataattc
    37261 ccgacaaaaa aatcaatgtt accccacttc cactttgggc atcacgaaaa gggcaggtac
    37321 gattgttggg ataaatacat gggtccttac agtcagcact aggatgacgt aggccaagga
    37381 tcacttgtat ttcgtcccaa gtactaccgc actaccctat tggaccgagc aaatacccta
    37441 tggcaccact agtcctcact catacctctt caagttcaca gaggtagagt ttcgaaaagg
    37501 attgtaccac aggctaccca aattctgcaa agaacaccca ttcggaaccc agatgatcct
    37561 ctggtgcatt gaagtaccat gccatagcag aaacttccgt tgtcgacatc catcgatttg
    37621 tatgtatcgc ggcgacatga gtcaaacacc acatcgatca aacaaaccca caattacacc
    37681 gcgttagttg gaagcagctg acttgcccaa cgacaggtcc tttagcttct gcagcacgcc
    37741 attgaaggct ttgttggtat agtgcgcaac tggctgcgcg acaacccaga acatggcctt
    37801 cggaagcata ccgatgattt tgatggctac cgggtcctcc tggtagagga tgagttgctt
    37861 attgcgctca tcatgatccg gaagatcgct ggaggtggag tccgtctccg ggagcggtgt
    37921 gatcgtacac tcatttgctc caccaggact aggttcattc tttccatctt gacgattctc
    37981 ctccgaaaga gcagagtgca gctcttcttc agatacaatg taatctgacg gatttgcgag
    38041 aaattgctat attgatcagc atcgaacttt tgggggcgat atgttgattc tcgcttggta
    38101 ctccaaagac gaatattcgt atactcacat tgacaacgaa atcgatatcg tctatattgg
    38161 cctcgagctc ctcggcacgt aggcggatgt agagtgcgat ttgttggaga gactgggacc
    38221 gagacccaaa tcgcaatgcg aaggcatcgt cgtaattgcc cgggataagg atttcgtata
    38281 cggttgtctt aacgttctcc gctgtgcccg tgctctgctc tttgtgctta aaagactctg
    38341 ttggtccttg gttgttagct ggcagagtac attcgagctt cttcattggc gttgcaggta
    38401 taatcagatc tccggctagt ccatctccca tcacgggatc ctcgggtgcc aagtccatct
    38461 cccgaaactt atcccacatt tctttgtcct cttccacgtc ttcctgttgg gcagcctttg
    38521 cgagctccgc aatctcctcg ggcagcgaag cattgcgacg agacttcgaa ggcgtgttct
    38581 ccttgtcttt gaactgtttg aaatacttca ttgtctttac gaaaggagtt tcctgggtgg
    38641 tctcatgctt ggaaaattgg atgtgtgcat ctttgggcgt ggagccctgg ttgggaaccg
    38701 tggaagacat caaaggttga cccgtgggtg acgatgcccg tcggacaagt ccatgcgtcg
    38761 gcgtcggcga ggatgcattt ccatcatcct gcgagcaatc ctagtgtttg tgttagattt
    38821 cgtttcaata aaccgcgaat ggccaattct ttacatcagg agcttgtggc ttatcaccga
    38881 agccgcccag attctccttg ccgacaggag tgtttccttt gggttgtgaa atgaggaact
    38941 cctcgcagcc tccagcttgc ggagtcgtta tattcgaatc gtcatcctgt tgagatttcc
    39001 cttgcaattc aggcgcagtc tcgttggtct tttgaccagc catgtaggct cgtgctgata
    39061 agatattgtc gcgcgtctcc cgtccaatct tagggtcgtc caagtcccaa tcttgcaagg
    39121 gaatcccatc ataggtcaca catcctttct cataatcata tccaccagca tcatctccat
    39181 catcgtctgc tagcgaagca gtccagtacg ctcgtcggta tacctcaggg tcagagtaat
    39241 cgatgcctcc ggcaagaccc agtccagggg gcggcataat agctagatag gcttcgcgga
    39301 gagcgctagg gcttagttca tcactaggag actccgagtg tgggtggcgc ggcctagaga
    39361 aagaattttt gactggcgac gcgagagtgc ttgagacagc tgatgtgtta ggaggcgagt
    39421 atcgcggctc aaaagattcc tggacggtgg gtgagctttc aatattcggg tcatccaact
    39481 cgtcaccagg ctgcttcagg gaagtcttgg gcgtgcttgc attcgaaggt gtatgcgggg
    39541 agctgtcatg gtgggctcca aaggtcggaa cagcgtctgg aagcgtcata ggcggggagt
    39601 ttcgtccgta ttgatttgac tccacacctg gagatctaat tatcgcgtcg gccgtatcca
    39661 agtccatcgc gggtgggctg gcaccgctca ggtatatacc gccaggtggg gtgcttggta
    39721 gcaagcggtt tggtccaaca cagctatcca agttgtttga gccttcagct tgcgagagca
    39781 tctccttagc tacatcgctg ccttcgcaat tttgatggca gtcgactgcg gcatcggaag
    39841 ctgcgatttg tccaccttcc gagggtgggc gtgcgcctag attctgcgaa cgggaatcca
    39901 tcgccgtcgt gtgtcgctct tgcagtcttc aattagtctt gcctcttgca atcgtttttt
    39961 gcacaaataa gtgaaatggc taggtgtgtt tgtaatacat acgcgcaagt cgtggggctg
    40021 tggtggcttg tggatattta tcgtgctcaa gtcaaaaggt gggttgttta cttaagtctg
    40081 tgtgggctga gaagaagaga aagtaggcga gctcttatcg tggaaggcgc gctattatga
    40141 gcgggaaggt gcgctcgtgt gaacggaagg tgcgagttga aagctcacct cgacagctgt
    40201 ttgtccatca ggatgggcac ctgcgcacct gcgcaatcgc atgagcacgt gatgtaatct
    40261 cctggaacct tgaggtcttg aagtgtggtc tcactaaaga agttttttgg ttgatatgga
    40321 ggttgtcttg tatataacaa actccgaggt cgggtttcac ggtttcatgg tttcacaacc
    40381 accgtggcgc aactaacctg ttttacacct caactccacc ttccccaact tttgcccctc
    40441 tcaaaacata gccatccttc ttcgcctcca ttgcttccct ctcgattgtt gtcctgattt
    40501 cctcactcct tactacccac cttgccttga aagccttggg tatcgtattc cctcctagct
    40561 caaaagcatc atcgctaacg tccacgctca cctcgttacc gttctcatcg actggtggcc
    40621 taatatcgaa cgcccatagc agcttcgcca acacaaggaa catgctgttc tccgccaaat
    40681 gcaaacccga gcatatcctc cgcccagcac caaaattcca atgatcgcgc gacgccgcag
    40741 agccgccggc gtagaatcca gacttctcag gaaacgcaag gtatcggtcc ggattaaatc
    40801 tcccagggtc aggaaagaga gttgagtcgt agtggatggg atactgctgc aaggcgacga
    40861 tggactttgc tggaatatac gtgttcttat acacgatagg cgcagtggtg tagtgcggag
    40921 aaccaatgtt cgtaactggt cggatgcgca ttgtttcttt cagaatagca cgtatgtatg
    40981 gcaggttctc ctcgtcgtca aacgtaggtg agcgcgcggt tcctaccacc ctattgagct
    41041 cgtcccaagc tttctgccga acatcgggat acgcagagag atacagaagg gcactattga
    41101 ttgcggcact ggtggtctcg cttccagctt cgataagtga tccagctagg aaagccgcct
    41161 ggagctcaga tatgccctgc gcggagtaat cgctctcgat gagctgcttg acgaagcact
    41221 cgggagcttg cttggtctcc atttgggtct ctagcgagga gaacaaagac atccagaggt
    41281 ttgcttgacg gtcaaaaagc ggcttgagag attttcgcca ccattgcaga cttggtggta
    41341 gttggcccag gaacggaagg gtgtcggcaa ggtatgcacc tggggcggcg accgtggaga
    41401 agtcgttcat gatgccgtag atttctttga cttcatcgca atcctagaga ccattattag
    41461 ttgcacaccc atttggtaga aataatggtg caagagtaca agggcctacc caatccgcaa
    41521 ttcttcgtcc gtatgtacct atgaaatcag cgaaacaatc ttgactgttc atatgggagc
    41581 ttcttactcg tcatgataac actaacagta tatcttctca ccgctctata ccccacctca
    41641 caacctttct catcagcacc cttgatcacc tcgtccatta gcatcctagc ctcccactct
    41701 tgactgggct taaacgttgc actcgccact ggcgtcagta acctatctcc gcgtcaacac
    41761 acatcctaca ctcctcatcc gctcaaccta cttatgactt atagctctca acttcctcca
    41821 ctcggagcca tactccatga acagaaatct cagccctcca ctcaaagcct ggttcgcgac
    41881 tggcatcggc gccctcgagc tactgtcttt actttgccga tccatgattt ctttcacagc
    41941 ctcgggtgag cacagcatgt accagtcgtt ccatcctaga cggattttgt atatttcgcc
    42001 gtgctctctt gcccagctga tgatttggcg atggggtcgt ggcccgagct gatgcgcgtt
    42061 gccgatgatg gggaggccct ttggaccggg cgcttcctgg aatcctttcg gtagcttttg
    42121 ttgcgagcgc ttgtagaaga gcagtgacac tgctagaaac acgaagacga tgagtgggag
    42181 aagcatgttc acgagtgaca gaacttgagg tagtttggac taaaaaacaa cagttggata
    42241 cgcagcaggc aagatgatag attatctgca gttctattta tgtaggcccg ccacggtact
    42301 tcagtagggt ttttggagaa taccccacat ataccctcct cgcatgggga aagaaccacg
    42361 ctagaatgat cccgtgtgtg gagcgcataa gcgcgcccag ctgcaaccag gtcccatgaa
    42421 acatgcaggg tgttgagacc ttccataatc atgatgtgta tgtactgctc taccgtgtag
    42481 agctcggact atatatatag ataaacgccc atacccggcc ttgggtgttt gactcccttt
    42541 ttttcctctt tcccagtcct ggagggaaaa cctgcccctt gtacctacat atgtacaaac
    42601 gccttgccat gcaatcgtgg cggtaccatg ccgctgtgtt ataaaaacgt atgtctctca
    42661 tcctcttccc cacctgtctc tcaactcggt gatcgacagg gtgcctaggg aggaggatgg
    42721 taaccgtcat gtgtcgtcgc tgtcgcctcc gtccatttcc gtaagatcgt cactcataat
    42781 gtgtagaatc tgagagaagg ttctactttt ccagcggccc atgccgtcca tcaggtctgc
    42841 gcaatgcagc agagttcttc tcgccgctag gtatccacct tccaatgcaa tgcctgttat
    42901 gctgaagggc ccgccgttcc ggatgaaatt cacgactgac gcgtcgccga aagggttgga
    42961 tgtgggagaa tttgcagagt cgatcaggcc gacctgccca atgtgggtcc agtcaacgat
    43021 gtcgaggagc tcgatgcagt tatcgtttat gccgcaggta atgttaggag gaatagtgaa
    43081 gatgtatagg ccgagaacga gcgcggcctg aaatagggcc accaccgagt gtgggttgac
    43141 aatgtcagag actttgcggt caaaaagcag cttgaaaata tgcgctgcat gaaggaccga
    43201 tcttcgcgct gcttgtgtct gcgcccacgc agagatgtct tccagggccg cgaccgcggg
    43261 ccccgaacct gctcgtccgg cagcaagctc gaagtagcgc atgttggcgc cgagcatcat
    43321 gcacgttgag tgccagagaa ctgcagagtt gaggtccgct gttcgcagtg cgtcaataga
    43381 cgacgatgaa aaatttacca gaagcggtat cagctctcga cttctgggat cttcagaata
    43441 tacccgccag ggctcgaggt gtttttgggg gcccccaatg ttggcaaggc ggtcgttggc
    43501 ttcgtaaacg cgcaaaagaa acagagtaag caagcttcgc agatgtccag aatccagctt
    43561 caggccaggt gttggtagat acgaaggtgt gatccggttt gaatgtattc gagctccgcg
    43621 ctggaccaag ttgaaccacc tggtaggtga atttgcgtga tatagattat attcagaagg
    43681 cggaaggatt tgaactaatt caggtcggat catcggcgaa gctgaaaggt acgctgcgta
    43741 ccagcagtct gcctctagca gaccaaatat aatacttggt aatcgttagc aaaagtcaat
    43801 ccaatgtcag gttttacgca ccgtttggcg cattcgaccc gacaccaagc tttccaccgc
    43861 gcatcaatgt ccagaatttc ttctagaaat gagtctggag atgcgctttc atttgcagaa
    43921 aataggccgt gtttttgcgc cgcctaattt gttagtgaat tacccacaca gaagaatgca
    43981 gtccgactta cagtgatcag gtcgctgtag agcttctcag cttgagatat ccggcttttc
    44041 cgctgctact gattagcgaa aaatccaacc ttcggtacgc tattgcttac gccagtgaca
    44101 gaagccaaat tcagtgctag caaacccgtc gcaaggattc gcatctgctt ttgggcagag
    44161 tgattacttg ttgacagcga ctgcagttcc gcagatacca tttgcaaaac cacctaaaac
    44221 aaagcatcag cattcgtgtt cctcaacgaa catttccaca acctacaggg aacgtccgcg
    44281 acacgaactt tgaagctcca gcagtgccca agatgctcaa cccaataaga cacatggaaa
    44341 gcagcaacga cctcggcgca ttcttcgccg agaacgtcgg aatatgaata ataggcaacg
    44401 tcgggtggaa ataataaaga tacatttcca gcgcgatatc gagtatctcc gcggggggaa
    44461 ttgcacgccc tcgcccccgg ggctagctcc cgcctcgccg ctcgacgacg cagtgtcgcc
    44521 cagggactcg gatcgcaagc tattagatcg cggtgcattg ttgagcgcgc cttgtagaag
    44581 gtctctgcac tcctcgtcga ggccccaccg cgagttgcgc cgctcgcgtt cgctgatcgg
    44641 cgtttcgatc accccggaag ggatttcgga gaggatgttc gagcaatcgg ccgagacgag
    44701 gctctgccat agtgttggca tgagacggga cggtttccgg gatcgggaag gccagcagct
    44761 ttccacccgg gcaaagcgct ctttgggtat ccggctggct attgaaacgc tgctgcctga
    44821 cgggctggca tggttgtcgc taccatttcg aaatacatca tgttcgaatt ggtcgtctat
    44881 tgccataggg tgcgatccgt tggaggccaa gatgtcgttt tcgagaggga aaagccaagt
    44941 ttgcaaggca tcagccgggg ttcgattcgg gagtggatga ttgctctgaa ccaattcaaa
    45001 tgcccattgg tccaggctgg acacatggcc ctgggggaga aagaaagcat gtcgattgcg
    45061 gggtcaatag gtggcggcat gttgtctgga tggcgggcta tgaatcgctc attatttgtc
    45121 gggaggctga ttggagatgg cgatctccaa gggacgtctg ctggtgtttc gagttgctgc
    45181 gcggcgttga gcaaggcttc taagcggctt tcactcggcg agcgctgttg ttgtacggac
    45241 gagtgccgca catgcaggtg tgatgattgt tgtgagcctg acaatccttc tccagactgt
    45301 acgacctgtt gagaactttt tcttcttgat ggtgatgaca gaattgggtc ttgtggcagc
    45361 tgcggcgtgc gctccgatgt gggaccacct tcactctgct gcttgtcacc cgtcacggtc
    45421 gcaccctgct gtccctgctg atgattttgg ttttgttgat tctgttggct attgcttagt
    45481 ctgtttagag cattttgggc gtggcctttg caatggcgaa acagcacgtc gctgtatgtc
    45541 gtcagttgtc cgaaccatac ggatgaaacc tggtaaattc acctgcgtga aaagtgcttt
    45601 ttgcacgttg gacattcgta tgggcgctct cttgtatcta gaagcctggt tagtcgcgtt
    45661 aggtcattgt aattgtgatc cgtgggtgct aacgcgatcg ctcgtgacgc ttgacatgct
    45721 caagcttcgt gaacttgcgg tcgcaaagac tgcattgctt caaggccata agggttgcgt
    45781 cagacaatct ctgcggagaa ctgcgatgct ctcagtgatc cggtgttgtc gaaaagggtc
    45841 tcgaagggtg tatagatgag taaagtgccg ggcgacaagt ctggagcgac ggctcaaggt
    45901 tgacgatcta ttgcggggaa gtattaccca tgactcgctt agttgcaata taagcccggg
    45961 atgtgccctc cctcgaaatt cattcttcat ctactcgctg gttgcatatt atctgtagtc
    46021 tcactgcttc atttacagag cctgtcatct ctggaaatac aaaccgagtt gcatcgtttg
    46081 aatgaatgaa tatcgaaatc tgagtttcat cgttgcacca gcacgattca tgcagaattg
    46141 aaaccccttc taccccgaat ccgacccacc cacctccaac gtgctggcaa agcccacagc
    46201 caggtgaccg ttaccacgca attgactgga agatgaaagt tgtctacccg taaaccttcg
    46261 tactcgcatg catgtgggga ccctggtaag ccacctgcat gcactagtgg ggcatacagc
    46321 tgaaccctgc ttgcccttcc tccgatcatg cagttcgcaa ctacttcgag aagctttcca
    46381 agcaatagga atgtaacgga tatacctcat gtgattcatg gaaaatcttc atcgtaaagt
    46441 gcatgcatgc tacacgcgcc tcgcggttcc ggatctgggt tgcattagtt gtcgatcaag
    46501 ctttggattt attaggtaaa gtgctggcat taatacttga tgatcctcat agtgtatatc
    46561 gaaggttgga taatggcttc actgcatata cgacccggtc acgctgcatc atgctggttt
    46621 acccggttct cgacgacagt ttcatcatgt tccgcacgtg cgacatttgg gaagcgaatc
    46681 tgtatgggcc gaaaagtgcg ctggcacgaa tcaaatcatg catcaaatgt acagttcccc
    46741 tcgatgatga catagtacaa gcgctcactg gttctacgca acccgcggga tctctgttct
    46801 cgatccgcac attgagacct ggctactagt tgatcattgg atctgttgtg cgatcagaca
    46861 atatttccaa gcatgtctat aactgcggaa taaacgacca gcagtacacc gcctccgggc
    46921 ccaaaacgta agatcttcgc cacgtagcct ttatacaacg ccttaaggcc ttcttctcta
    46981 gcgacgatcc ccaagcttgg ccaggcccat tcatacttgc ctcttacacc ctcaaccttt
    47041 gcaacgcttt gtatccgact cttgaccaca tcaagcggag tgttgaacgt agtccccact
    47101 atgcctccca caaaaccggc cgctaggtca ttgactgtct tctgggcttt tggattggta
    47161 gatttcgacg ggtcgggtaa ttgtgctcgt acttggaaga tgcaaccgaa gtatcccgca
    47221 ttccacacga tgtgtcgcca aagagtagct tcgaatccat tgtatagcgc gagaggacct
    47281 tcttgacgaa ccaccttggt aaggcaatca attaggccgt tgtatcgcga cgcggatgtt
    47341 ttgtcctgta ggcgaatttt gagtagttcg aaagggacta ctacaaggct ttccactgca
    47401 ccagcacttg cgcctgtaag tacggcgagt ggttgtgtga gagcaggagc atggaacaat
    47461 cgttggtaga agggaccgaa agtatcgtta gatgaaaatt tgatggccct atgagttgct
    47521 taggatgcct ctgtttcttt ttttcgatcg tttggcttgg cgtaactgac ctcttgggga
    47581 cttccatcaa tatcggagct gtgatgccac ggtataatct tgttgctccc tcattcctga
    47641 taatctttct gaagcaatcc attacaccat tgtacccttg gccatctttc accacgccat
    47701 gctgtagttg tatccgtgtc tttactacat caaggggata cctttctaca ttcttagttg
    47761 tgtgcgccac atcttatttg aaggcaaaat ctcacatcac cagtatctga attatattag
    47821 taaaacgtaa tcacatttgc tactcgactt cacctctgag attcctgcaa cagccccagc
    47881 agcgaattga tatctaaacg gcaacacatc ggcctttcct actttaggag attcgctttt
    47941 ccgctctatt ttcgaagcca tatttcctac gcaaaagtaa tgttgcaaag caacatccaa
    48001 agtccacatg aaaggactag aatttccagc tcacacatgt gcacgtacat agcgccaaaa
    48061 agaccaccac taccccacca tccagcactt tcacctttcg cacgtttatt gtgggtatta
    48121 tgcgtgcatg tggccatgtg catccatatt gatgtccgtt ctaccggtat atctgatagt
    48181 ggcggcgcag cagggattgt acgtttggag ccatgtggga gagtcttgat tcggatgtgg
    48241 gacgtccgga ttcggatgtg gggctagcgc gatcgccagt gaaggggtca accacgagat
    48301 gtggggtttt acaccatggt tcgctactgg agatcgaaag tctgcggcgg acaaatttcg
    48361 gtgatatcgg tcaagtcagg agatctacca tgtgaaatgt gtgtggtgaa agcttctgga
    48421 aaaaaaattt tattgaaaaa tcgtagattt gaaaatcact actgcatccg ttcatgcgga
    48481 gctacggacg aaatagtcat ggttgcctga cctttattgc tcacggaata tctaatgatt
    48541 ctttttctct atgtcgatga attagatatg atgctgcgtt gagttctctg tttgtctagg
    48601 tctacgtaat acagacatta agcaatcgtc ttttgggcct tcaggtcttg gatatcgtct
    48661 tcgtttaaat caaggagctc tttcagcacc tcattagtat gctcacccag cattggtggc
    48721 ggtgtcctga tcttcggttc tgctcttg
//
