# Supplementary material for: A draft genome of the ascomycotal fungal species Pseudopithomyces maydicus (family Didymosphaeriaceae)
Source: bioRxiv preprint, doi:10.1101/2022.11.26.518055, version 1 (2022-11-29)
Supplement: Supplementary Results [file 518055_file09.zip › antiSMASH_download/contig_39.region002.gbk]

LOCUS       contig_39              39071 bp    DNA     linear   UNK 01-JAN-1980
DEFINITION  contig_39.
ACCESSION   contig_39
VERSION     contig_39
KEYWORDS    .
SOURCE      
  ORGANISM  
            .
COMMENT     ##antiSMASH-Data-START##
            Version      :: 6.0.1
            Run date     :: 2022-03-15 04:58:58
            NOTE: This is a single cluster extracted from a larger record!
            Orig. start  :: 1044009
            Orig. end    :: 1083080
            ##antiSMASH-Data-END##
FEATURES             Location/Qualifiers
     CDS             join(1..76,844..1109,1377..1547)
                     /Name="input.path1.gene277"
                     /gene="input.path1.gene277"
                     /source="GlimmerHMM"
                     /transl_table=1
                     /translation="MTLHDLRWKSSSWTRRKQCSDIGGPVGTIPSSTRDEQEVPSAEVP
                     PSSKVAAPAAANVSCSRFNAPTCLRKRYNIPDGPIDVHPENSLGVFQQSWVTWLGKDLD
                     MFFGLFDTSLIIRLIQAFQTPYSDQEAIQTRQTAGQSSHQKSYPSRMQTVKRISPKNTS
                     KGSAWST"
     protocluster    1..39071
                     /aStool="rule-based-clusters"
                     /contig_edge="False"
                     /core_location="join{[1069775:1070062](-),
                     [1063607:1069714](-), [1063457:1063540](-)}"
                     /cutoff="20000"
                     /detection_rule="cds(PKS_AT and (PKS_KS or ene_KS or mod_KS
                     or hyb_KS or itr_KS or tra_KS))"
                     /neighbourhood="20000"
                     /product="T1PKS"
                     /protocluster_number="1"
                     /tool="antismash"
     proto_core      complement(join(19449..19531,19599..25705,25767..26053))
                     /aStool="rule-based-clusters"
                     /tool="antismash"
                     /cutoff="20000"
                     /detection_rule="cds(PKS_AT and (PKS_KS or ene_KS or mod_KS
                     or hyb_KS or itr_KS or tra_KS))"
                     /neighbourhood="20000"
                     /product="T1PKS"
                     /protocluster_number="1"
     cand_cluster    1..39071
                     /SMILES="CC(=O)C(=O)O"
                     /candidate_cluster_number="1"
                     /contig_edge="False"
                     /detection_rules="cds(PKS_AT and (PKS_KS or ene_KS or
                     mod_KS or hyb_KS or itr_KS or tra_KS))"
                     /kind="single"
                     /product="T1PKS"
                     /protoclusters="1"
                     /tool="antismash"
     region          1..39071
                     /candidate_cluster_numbers="1"
                     /contig_edge="False"
                     /product="T1PKS"
                     /region_number="2"
                     /rules="cds(PKS_AT and (PKS_KS or ene_KS or mod_KS or
                     hyb_KS or itr_KS or tra_KS))"
                     /tool="antismash"
     CDS             complement(2982..3707)
                     /ID="input.cds278.1"
                     /Name="input.path1.gene278"
                     /Note="single-exon"
                     /gene="input.path1.gene278"
                     /phase="0"
                     /source="GlimmerHMM"
                     /transl_table=1
                     /translation="MVSERLGTTSDDPNYEHWFFVYHPDNDWYPKFYHLLEARPLGPAF
                     CGYTNQIDTAFSFMVAARRYIHRDRERRAYKQGRSVRPVMLHLLIPAYEPIIIVEALKI
                     PEEIGDFVMEGRVNSNKPFVWMNLPEDQKKYLLDIGQWIPPTPGWWEVAMSKLGWADQP
                     LMLKEARVLGTSQQGSLLPEREAVQEICSTVAEPDENTETAIEASKGVLDADRGKDGAK
                     RRQEATPLHQRRRRHPKKR"
     CDS             join(5145..6532,7466..7784)
                     /Name="input.path1.gene279"
                     /gene="input.path1.gene279"
                     /source="GlimmerHMM"
                     /transl_table=1
                     /translation="MKVATLLSLLPAAALADNLLSVAFFAKEKTQLLEFVSENADVDYG
                     CRAAVLPASNGEHKLHALLTEEQIHHYKRSLDSGAIRVETLDHLNKRQEATAPIGKGDR
                     FKGGKVAPRGLGSQKPNAYGAYQKAGILNAGEVYTALKGLEKEYGLELFKAPYKTFEGN
                     TVYGGVANKAEKIKKDKQYIYFTSGIHARERGGPDNLIYFISDLLYANKHRKGLTYGNK
                     TYTNSEVKKVLGAGIVFIPMTNPDGVRHDQANSNLWRKNRNPASSNPTDPLSVGVDLNR
                     NFDFLWNFTKHFDPSTSPASTNPSSQAFYGTAPFSEPETRNMKWVYDIYPKIRWFIDVH
                     SAAGTLLYSWGDDINQSEDPKQSQFNPAYDGKRGIVNDTLYREYIVKQDWENIELQANL
                     TTDAMISVGGREYVPQQAVGLYPTSGASDDWASSRWYGNKKLNKVHGYTLEFGYPTNFY
                     PTAEEEIRQTCRGLRAYVPVCINVSGYKFSKAIAAGDKRTPESTPVPVQTIVPQCAMYE
                     YVNSNGLPRFGALLRQNNITQYQWNQWNEPDSNPNDNLPILAGYFSCVQIK"
     PFAM_domain     join(5616..6532,7466..7487)
                     /aSDomain="Peptidase_M14"
                     /aSTool="clusterhmmer"
                     /database="32.0"
                     /db_xref="PF00246.24"
                     /db_xref="GO:0004181"
                     /db_xref="GO:0006508"
                     /db_xref="GO:0008270"
                     /description="Zinc carboxypeptidase"
                     /detection="hmmscan"
                     /domain_id="clusterhmmer_input.path1.gene279_0017"
                     /evalue="9.50E-38"
                     /gene_ontologies="GO:0004181: metallocarboxypeptidase
                     activity"
                     /gene_ontologies="GO:0006508: proteolysis"
                     /gene_ontologies="GO:0008270: zinc ion binding"
                     /label="input.path1.gene279"
                     /locus_tag="input.path1.gene279"
                     /protein_end="470"
                     /protein_start="157"
                     /score="130.6"
                     /tool="antismash"
                     /translation="KTFEGNTVYGGVANKAEKIKKDKQYIYFTSGIHARERGGPDNLIY
                     FISDLLYANKHRKGLTYGNKTYTNSEVKKVLGAGIVFIPMTNPDGVRHDQANSNLWRKN
                     RNPASSNPTDPLSVGVDLNRNFDFLWNFTKHFDPSTSPASTNPSSQAFYGTAPFSEPET
                     RNMKWVYDIYPKIRWFIDVHSAAGTLLYSWGDDINQSEDPKQSQFNPAYDGKRGIVNDT
                     LYREYIVKQDWENIELQANLTTDAMISVGGREYVPQQAVGLYPTSGASDDWASSRWYGN
                     KKLNKVHGYTLEFGYPTNFYPTAEEEIRQTCR"
     CDS             join(10151..10363,10728..11386,11514..11538)
                     /Name="input.path1.gene280"
                     /gene="input.path1.gene280"
                     /source="GlimmerHMM"
                     /transl_table=1
                     /translation="MAGMTEAMESLAYAGNPWWERIWTVQEAALPQSVAFQWGPLSLPW
                     DVLDDGHPTWVNTRCHNIMSEKLAFIMPFYDIYRADEGLGQVNLEMIQSEPRYEVLRLE
                     GFRIDQVAHVEKGYRKELDDEVIYETTKPLLRPWYDVAMRESTDDSSQAQTCDDIATSP
                     YLNFGYNRREAFLKLVLGDFIRGRDRELVDDDLKAAWDLLNLELTHVDGDIRYTAYNMM
                     VNQSMFITRNGLMGLGNRDVRAGDEVWIFKGGKVPFTIRPLDTDEEGGGYYSHGHCYAQ
                     GIMKGEVAKGVADFQSE"
     CDS             complement(join(11571..11603,11695..12585,12738..13044,
                     13107..13169,13413..13574,14279..14904))
                     /Name="input.path1.gene281"
                     /gene="input.path1.gene281"
                     /source="GlimmerHMM"
                     /transl_table=1
                     /translation="MQSSPTPSSSTAPPPPPPPPQQTAVEMLKDIAEVHRDIFHCFLEK
                     EETFYPVQIFDIAPAPADQHGGEHGRAVQVCTVYQHPIQGCNDLEDLQNAAALRASRRP
                     VSMDPSKVIPLVPEGTDPNIDIAYRKWNQCDLAGSAFFTSLEKQIKAHIPGAQLQWLEV
                     FIAPVRIFRSYDVPKAIQHDSVMHSAFLATLPGSAHRYVIDFTIEQFGWLGAKTMPRNA
                     SELPLHYSTPLQPSITVTIANTITAAIANTITPPQKTGRSPPGGWDPLVVTYGVDRKRG
                     IFLGGIPVLVSLASDMPLPLPCSLVAKHSETHQQATIVLQFRIELRGFDDEQPIDLLYN
                     ADNLIASAASLKPATLSLPQALLDPITRNKGADMRVLSLQLKEPCVIITNPESLSAFVE
                     ESELQQADWTVFDPGADTPPAFDAPPPAYDEASKKRLRRLSSPKSSSSPRSKRVLLSPA
                     PIFPLSPTEKATTTTATPSPRPQSSPYTAPPILQEAVNTALATMLPSALQTILPDMLAR
                     LLAAPPPSPSSSISTSHPAQQIAPLSPLHHLLRAHLTAHTDTLAQKMTADLLEHVTELR
                     NTTELGLQEDLADHRVDVAMLTEDGLRDIDRLFDRKLEEFRESAAGIVESVEDQTLGVY
                     DDARERLGAFVEREKEALARERAELERERRRIRELDRGRERGSNDGVGCILLLFRDSG"
     CDS             join(15825..16367,16433..16759,17085..17111)
                     /Name="input.path1.gene282"
                     /gene="input.path1.gene282"
                     /phase="0"
                     /source="GlimmerHMM"
                     /transl_table=1
                     /translation="MKTVLFTVLASLVGSISAVGVVGQAEGFAAGVTGGGSATPQYPKD
                     INELTKWLTDATPRVIVLDKTFDYTTSEGTVTGTACANWGTGAKCQRILLDSCDAGVTK
                     ETVTYNKAAKTPIKVASNKTILGIGSKGIIKGKGLSFASKNVIVQNIQVSDLNHKYVWG
                     GDALSFSGADLIWIDHVTTARPGRQHYVFGFDPSTRITLSSNFINGASDYSTGCDGYHY
                     WVFEMVGKGDTITMKNNYITKTAGRGPALSGATLLHAVNNVWDDVKGHVIEGGDTKARG
                     IFEGNVFKDLTRAIIVV"
     PFAM_domain     join(16143..16367,16433..16753)
                     /aSDomain="Pec_lyase_C"
                     /aSTool="clusterhmmer"
                     /database="32.0"
                     /db_xref="PF00544.19"
                     /description="Pectate lyase"
                     /detection="hmmscan"
                     /domain_id="clusterhmmer_input.path1.gene282_0018"
                     /evalue="1.80E-09"
                     /label="input.path1.gene282"
                     /locus_tag="input.path1.gene282"
                     /protein_end="288"
                     /protein_start="106"
                     /score="37.5"
                     /tool="antismash"
                     /translation="VTYNKAAKTPIKVASNKTILGIGSKGIIKGKGLSFASKNVIVQNI
                     QVSDLNHKYVWGGDALSFSGADLIWIDHVTTARPGRQHYVFGFDPSTRITLSSNFINGA
                     SDYSTGCDGYHYWVFEMVGKGDTITMKNNYITKTAGRGPALSGATLLHAVNNVWDDVKG
                     HVIEGGDTKARGIFEGNVF"
     CDS             complement(join(19449..19531,19599..25705,25767..26053))
                     /NRPS_PKS="Domain: SAT (13-224). E-value: 1.5e-37. Score:
                     121.1. Matches aSDomain:
                     nrpspksdomains_input.path1.gene283_SAT.1"
                     /NRPS_PKS="Domain: PKS_KS(Iterative-KS) (364-791). E-value:
                     2e-131. Score: 430.6. Matches aSDomain:
                     nrpspksdomains_input.path1.gene283_PKS_KS.1"
                     /NRPS_PKS="Domain: PKS_AT (888-1188). E-value: 1.8e-81.
                     Score: 265.5. Matches aSDomain:
                     nrpspksdomains_input.path1.gene283_PKS_AT.1"
                     /NRPS_PKS="Domain: PT (1275-1597). E-value: 1e-81. Score:
                     266.4. Matches aSDomain:
                     nrpspksdomains_input.path1.gene283_PT.1"
                     /NRPS_PKS="Domain: ACP (1659-1721). E-value: 3e-10. Score:
                     32.0. Matches aSDomain:
                     nrpspksdomains_input.path1.gene283_ACP.1"
                     /NRPS_PKS="Domain: ACP (1766-1830). E-value: 1.3e-13.
                     Score: 42.8. Matches aSDomain:
                     nrpspksdomains_input.path1.gene283_ACP.2"
                     /NRPS_PKS="Domain: Thioesterase (1891-2137). E-value:
                     6e-28. Score: 90.5. Matches aSDomain:
                     nrpspksdomains_input.path1.gene283_Thioesterase.1"
                     /NRPS_PKS="type: Type I Iterative PKS"
                     /Name="input.path1.gene283"
                     /gene="input.path1.gene283"
                     /gene_functions="biosynthetic (rule-based-clusters) T1PKS:
                     PKS_AT"
                     /gene_functions="biosynthetic (rule-based-clusters) T1PKS:
                     itr_KS"
                     /gene_functions="biosynthetic-additional
                     (rule-based-clusters) PP-binding"
                     /gene_functions="biosynthetic-additional (smcogs)
                     SMCOG1022:Beta-ketoacyl synthase (Score: 186.1; E-value:
                     1.8e-56)"
                     /gene_kind="biosynthetic"
                     /sec_met_domain="PP-binding (E-value: 1.3e-11, bitscore:
                     39.5, seeds: 164, tool: rule-based-clusters)"
                     /sec_met_domain="PKS_AT (E-value: 1.4e-80, bitscore: 265.5,
                     seeds: 1682, tool: rule-based-clusters)"
                     /sec_met_domain="itr_KS (E-value: 4.8e-140, bitscore:
                     461.6, seeds: 96, tool: rule-based-clusters)"
                     /source="GlimmerHMM"
                     /transl_table=1
                     /translation="MSPNHVLLFPHGHTDLLVAVHDLNVRSKTRAQLRVFLSNASTIIR
                     EQISVLDGSERARIGEFEDIVELAERYATQEGSNMVEMILSTSIQIGQLLIFAEDQPLI
                     LGGGLSVPIGFGFGTLAATVAASASDTDSVIKLGVEALGVAIHLAAHVDRTARSIEDVD
                     GTWARVIRSSDTKVIEEQLSQINEMRGVLQQAYIGHVRSASTVVFGPPATMDALSKEID
                     LSGLPSEPYSGPMYCSHLPPVDAAQLVRLSPSIDEHATRRWMCSMHSSSEATRTTTFGG
                     LLRNAIEDIVHKPVRFEESIEAVTAQLKKTDGSGVVLVTVGSTSETSEVQGLLQKQGLG
                     VELAQPLQPTQPYGNDINSIPADAIAVVGMSGRFPDSDTLDEFWSLLESGTTTHQEIPS
                     SRFNLDDFYDESRTKHNALVSRHGCFIKKPGDFDHRLFNISPREALQMDPVQRMLLMTT
                     YESLEMAGYSSEAAADGEQRPPRIATYFGQTIDDWKSINDQQGIDTHYLPGVNRGFAPG
                     RLCHYFRWAGGFYSIDTGCSSSATGLCLARDALAAGECDAAVVGGGTLLTAPHWFSGLG
                     MGGFLSPTGACKTYSDQADGYCRGEGVAVVVLKRLTDAVRAKDNVLAVLAGASRNCNAG
                     AGSITYPGAQAQEALYRRVLRQAAVDGRAVDVVEMHGTGTQAGDLVETTAVHSVFAAAE
                     REQPLIVGAVKANVGHSEAAAGLVSLIKAVLLLQRSTIPRQPNQPFTLNPKLRPLLGDR
                     IQLANGQPWPRRGDAPRYVFVNNFDAAGGNVSLLLHDLPSFAANPQHVTPDQRSHHAVA
                     LSGRTDTALEANKARLRDYLVKHPGTQLSHLAYTTSARRMHQVQRETFVATSITDLLGQ
                     LESSASPVSKATSVVFAFTGQGSQHVGMGGQLYRTSPTFRRLLDSYQALCDAQGIDCRF
                     LDVIRDVDETTAARPNADRDLQVATVALEIALAKYWQSLGLRPTLLLGHSLGEYAALCI
                     AGVLSVADALTLAFARATLIFKCPPSEASMLAVGLPAGTVKYRIRDSAVTTPCEVCCVN
                     GPSSTVVGGPVPAIDALQDYLKQSDNVPVTRLRVSHAFHTRQMDFMLDELENMAAHVKF
                     NPPTVPVASTLLGRIVKPGEDGVFNADYIRRHTREPVLFLDTVRTCESQGLINDQSFVV
                     EIGPHPICIGLMTASLESARPNLQASIRRGRDDWESVSQCLSAAHRAHLPVSWGEFHRD
                     HLDSLRLISDLPTYAFDLKSFWYSYKSPEITIGATDALSHNSTPVRSILSSTSLHSVEK
                     VEKDGSKLMATFAADLNHPHLAKAIAGHVVDSVAICPASIFIDMSYTAAAYLEKESHNV
                     VTPSLHTYELVNLSMTNPLTLREGEEPPHVRVEATLDQSTNTVSIRFLSHREGNISSPA
                     KDHGSCTLRLNESEGPCVKEWSRMKPLVRARLHALENAGRREVHAMDRTLFYKIFSEIV
                     DYSVPYHTVEEATIAADFHDASMILHQTKSSNLGMFTCNPFIIDGLVHVAGFLLNSDVR
                     KPKGVVHIANHIGALRALGDLKPNELYRVYATIREQDIKSGTSMCDVYLTDSSERLVAL
                     CTDICFKKLERDFFAMLTGSTRSVPLRSQQKPAISRPAPRDTPGTSSSSSSSSDASSVF
                     SDASSVASETLDLASELFQVVAERSGVSVAELRKSMKTTFHDLGVDSQMSISILADFQK
                     ATAVELPAAFFTNFPTPAQAQEELDGPTVNDQHTQAKPQPSRAHSPAAGKSKRKSAKQT
                     STPAGPSSVLLRLVSEALGLDATDLTPSTLFESVGMDSMLSIRIISLFQTETQLELPAA
                     FFTEYPTVGAACEELDGPADALVQVERPKSPSPTKNVSIPTPMTAKTNEESARQQRLSS
                     AVSRAVLIQGKSKSRSAPLFMTTDGSGTVESYIHLSALPEGRRIYALESPFLEIPETFD
                     LSIQEMATIFIRSIRRIQPQGPYLIGGWSAGSIYAYEVAHALMRAGETISALVILDMRA
                     PSLIPTAIVTPDFVDKLGTFEGINRARDLPADLSAKEKAHLLATCRALSAYDAPAFPKG
                     REPRQVSVVWAKLGLDNKPDAAKACMLRPGIEQGKALGDMDLADFQHYFNSWFYGRRDT
                     FGSNGWEEFVGEHVRVYDVDGDHFSMMCPPFSAAVGQIVSETVGRAVE"
     aSDomain        complement(join(19515..19531,19599..20319))
                     /ASF="active site serine present: True"
                     /aSDomain="Thioesterase"
                     /aSTool="nrps_pks_domains"
                     /database="nrpspksdomains.hmm"
                     /detection="hmmscan"
                     /domain_id="nrpspksdomains_input.path1.gene283_Thioesterase
                     .1"
                     /evalue="6.00E-28"
                     /label="input.path1.gene283_Thioesterase.1"
                     /locus_tag="input.path1.gene283"
                     /protein_end="2137"
                     /protein_start="1891"
                     /score="90.5"
                     /tool="antismash"
                     /translation="PLFMTTDGSGTVESYIHLSALPEGRRIYALESPFLEIPETFDLSI
                     QEMATIFIRSIRRIQPQGPYLIGGWSAGSIYAYEVAHALMRAGETISALVILDMRAPSL
                     IPTAIVTPDFVDKLGTFEGINRARDLPADLSAKEKAHLLATCRALSAYDAPAFPKGREP
                     RQVSVVWAKLGLDNKPDAAKACMLRPGIEQGKALGDMDLADFQHYFNSWFYGRRDTFGS
                     NGWEEFVGEHVRVYDVDGDHFSMM"
     PFAM_domain     complement(join(19515..19531,19599..20319))
                     /aSDomain="Thioesterase"
                     /aSTool="clusterhmmer"
                     /database="32.0"
                     /db_xref="PF00975.20"
                     /db_xref="GO:0009058"
                     /db_xref="GO:0016788"
                     /description="Thioesterase domain"
                     /detection="hmmscan"
                     /domain_id="clusterhmmer_input.path1.gene283_0026"
                     /evalue="1.60E-21"
                     /gene_ontologies="GO:0009058: biosynthetic process"
                     /gene_ontologies="GO:0016788: hydrolase activity, acting on
                     ester bonds"
                     /label="input.path1.gene283"
                     /locus_tag="input.path1.gene283"
                     /protein_end="2137"
                     /protein_start="1891"
                     /score="77.5"
                     /tool="antismash"
                     /translation="PLFMTTDGSGTVESYIHLSALPEGRRIYALESPFLEIPETFDLSI
                     QEMATIFIRSIRRIQPQGPYLIGGWSAGSIYAYEVAHALMRAGETISALVILDMRAPSL
                     IPTAIVTPDFVDKLGTFEGINRARDLPADLSAKEKAHLLATCRALSAYDAPAFPKGREP
                     RQVSVVWAKLGLDNKPDAAKACMLRPGIEQGKALGDMDLADFQHYFNSWFYGRRDTFGS
                     NGWEEFVGEHVRVYDVDGDHFSMM"
     aSModule        19515..20694
                     /domains="nrpspksdomains_input.path1.gene283_ACP.2"
                     /domains="nrpspksdomains_input.path1.gene283_Thioesterase.1
                     "
                     /final_module
                     /incomplete
                     /locus_tags="input.path1.gene283"
                     /tool="antismash"
                     /type="unknown"
     CDS_motif       complement(20068..20142)
                     /aSTool="nrps_pks_domains"
                     /database="abmotifs"
                     /detection="hmmscan"
                     /domain_id="nrpspksmotif_input.path1.gene283_0008"
                     /evalue="5.90E-11"
                     /label="NRPS-te1"
                     /locus_tag="input.path1.gene283"
                     /protein_end="1975"
                     /protein_start="1950"
                     /score="34.7"
                     /tool="antismash"
                     /translation="QPQGPYLIGGWSAGSIYAYEVAHAL"
     aSDomain        complement(20503..20694)
                     /ASF="found active site serine: True"
                     /ASF="non-beta-branching ACP"
                     /aSDomain="ACP"
                     /aSTool="nrps_pks_domains"
                     /database="nrpspksdomains.hmm"
                     /detection="hmmscan"
                     /domain_id="nrpspksdomains_input.path1.gene283_ACP.2"
                     /evalue="1.30E-13"
                     /label="input.path1.gene283_ACP.2"
                     /locus_tag="input.path1.gene283"
                     /protein_end="1830"
                     /protein_start="1766"
                     /score="42.8"
                     /tool="antismash"
                     /translation="LRLVSEALGLDATDLTPSTLFESVGMDSMLSIRIISLFQTETQLE
                     LPAAFFTEYPTVGAACEEL"
     PFAM_domain     complement(20506..20700)
                     /aSDomain="PP-binding"
                     /aSTool="clusterhmmer"
                     /database="32.0"
                     /db_xref="PF00550.25"
                     /description="Phosphopantetheine attachment site"
                     /detection="hmmscan"
                     /domain_id="clusterhmmer_input.path1.gene283_0025"
                     /evalue="1.20E-09"
                     /label="input.path1.gene283"
                     /locus_tag="input.path1.gene283"
                     /protein_end="1829"
                     /protein_start="1764"
                     /score="38.4"
                     /tool="antismash"
                     /translation="VLLRLVSEALGLDATDLTPSTLFESVGMDSMLSIRIISLFQTETQ
                     LELPAAFFTEYPTVGAACEE"
     aSDomain        complement(20830..21015)
                     /ASF="found active site serine: True"
                     /ASF="non-beta-branching ACP"
                     /aSDomain="ACP"
                     /aSTool="nrps_pks_domains"
                     /database="nrpspksdomains.hmm"
                     /detection="hmmscan"
                     /domain_id="nrpspksdomains_input.path1.gene283_ACP.1"
                     /evalue="3.00E-10"
                     /label="input.path1.gene283_ACP.1"
                     /locus_tag="input.path1.gene283"
                     /protein_end="1721"
                     /protein_start="1659"
                     /score="32.0"
                     /tool="antismash"
                     /translation="AERSGVSVAELRKSMKTTFHDLGVDSQMSISILADFQKATAVELP
                     AAFFTNFPTPAQAQEEL"
     aSModule        20830..24900
                     /complete
                     /domains="nrpspksdomains_input.path1.gene283_PKS_KS.1"
                     /domains="nrpspksdomains_input.path1.gene283_PKS_AT.1"
                     /domains="nrpspksdomains_input.path1.gene283_ACP.1"
                     /iterative
                     /locus_tags="input.path1.gene283"
                     /monomer_pairings="mal -> mal"
                     /tool="antismash"
                     /type="pks"
     PFAM_domain     complement(20845..21030)
                     /aSDomain="PP-binding"
                     /aSTool="clusterhmmer"
                     /database="32.0"
                     /db_xref="PF00550.25"
                     /description="Phosphopantetheine attachment site"
                     /detection="hmmscan"
                     /domain_id="clusterhmmer_input.path1.gene283_0024"
                     /evalue="1.80E-06"
                     /label="input.path1.gene283"
                     /locus_tag="input.path1.gene283"
                     /protein_end="1716"
                     /protein_start="1654"
                     /score="28.2"
                     /tool="antismash"
                     /translation="LFQVVAERSGVSVAELRKSMKTTFHDLGVDSQMSISILADFQKAT
                     AVELPAAFFTNFPTPAQ"
     aSDomain        complement(21202..22167)
                     /aSDomain="PT"
                     /aSTool="nrps_pks_domains"
                     /database="nrpspksdomains.hmm"
                     /detection="hmmscan"
                     /domain_id="nrpspksdomains_input.path1.gene283_PT.1"
                     /evalue="1.00E-81"
                     /label="input.path1.gene283_PT.1"
                     /locus_tag="input.path1.gene283"
                     /protein_end="1597"
                     /protein_start="1275"
                     /score="266.4"
                     /tool="antismash"
                     /translation="STSLHSVEKVEKDGSKLMATFAADLNHPHLAKAIAGHVVDSVAIC
                     PASIFIDMSYTAAAYLEKESHNVVTPSLHTYELVNLSMTNPLTLREGEEPPHVRVEATL
                     DQSTNTVSIRFLSHREGNISSPAKDHGSCTLRLNESEGPCVKEWSRMKPLVRARLHALE
                     NAGRREVHAMDRTLFYKIFSEIVDYSVPYHTVEEATIAADFHDASMILHQTKSSNLGMF
                     TCNPFIIDGLVHVAGFLLNSDVRKPKGVVHIANHIGALRALGDLKPNELYRVYATIREQ
                     DIKSGTSMCDVYLTDSSERLVALCTDICFKKLERDFFAMLT"
     aSDomain        complement(21202..22167)
                     /aSDomain="TIGR04532"
                     /aSTool="tigrfam"
                     /description="PT_fungal_PKS: polyketide product template
                     domain"
                     /detection="hmmscan"
                     /domain_id="TIGRFam_input.path1.gene283_0001"
                     /evalue="9.10E-80"
                     /identifier="TIGR04532"
                     /label="input.path1.gene283"
                     /locus_tag="input.path1.gene283"
                     /protein_end="1597"
                     /protein_start="1275"
                     /score="266.4"
                     /tool="antismash"
                     /translation="STSLHSVEKVEKDGSKLMATFAADLNHPHLAKAIAGHVVDSVAIC
                     PASIFIDMSYTAAAYLEKESHNVVTPSLHTYELVNLSMTNPLTLREGEEPPHVRVEATL
                     DQSTNTVSIRFLSHREGNISSPAKDHGSCTLRLNESEGPCVKEWSRMKPLVRARLHALE
                     NAGRREVHAMDRTLFYKIFSEIVDYSVPYHTVEEATIAADFHDASMILHQTKSSNLGMF
                     TCNPFIIDGLVHVAGFLLNSDVRKPKGVVHIANHIGALRALGDLKPNELYRVYATIREQ
                     DIKSGTSMCDVYLTDSSERLVALCTDICFKKLERDFFAMLT"
     PFAM_domain     complement(21220..22068)
                     /aSDomain="PS-DH"
                     /aSTool="clusterhmmer"
                     /database="32.0"
                     /db_xref="PF14765.6"
                     /description="Polyketide synthase dehydratase"
                     /detection="hmmscan"
                     /domain_id="clusterhmmer_input.path1.gene283_0023"
                     /evalue="1.90E-15"
                     /label="input.path1.gene283"
                     /locus_tag="input.path1.gene283"
                     /protein_end="1591"
                     /protein_start="1308"
                     /score="56.9"
                     /tool="antismash"
                     /translation="IAGHVVDSVAICPASIFIDMSYTAAAYLEKESHNVVTPSLHTYEL
                     VNLSMTNPLTLREGEEPPHVRVEATLDQSTNTVSIRFLSHREGNISSPAKDHGSCTLRL
                     NESEGPCVKEWSRMKPLVRARLHALENAGRREVHAMDRTLFYKIFSEIVDYSVPYHTVE
                     EATIAADFHDASMILHQTKSSNLGMFTCNPFIIDGLVHVAGFLLNSDVRKPKGVVHIAN
                     HIGALRALGDLKPNELYRVYATIREQDIKSGTSMCDVYLTDSSERLVALCTDICFKKLE
                     RD"
     aSDomain        complement(22429..23328)
                     /ASF="(Methyl)Malonyl-CoA specificity inconclusive"
                     /ASF="found active site serine: True, scaffold matched
                     GHGE: True"
                     /aSDomain="PKS_AT"
                     /aSTool="nrps_pks_domains"
                     /database="nrpspksdomains.hmm"
                     /detection="hmmscan"
                     /domain_id="nrpspksdomains_input.path1.gene283_PKS_AT.1"
                     /evalue="1.80E-81"
                     /label="input.path1.gene283_PKS_AT.1"
                     /locus_tag="input.path1.gene283"
                     /protein_end="1188"
                     /protein_start="888"
                     /score="265.5"
                     /specificity="consensus: mal"
                     /specificity="PKS signature: Malonyl-CoA"
                     /specificity="Minowa: mal"
                     /tool="antismash"
                     /translation="FTGQGSQHVGMGGQLYRTSPTFRRLLDSYQALCDAQGIDCRFLDV
                     IRDVDETTAARPNADRDLQVATVALEIALAKYWQSLGLRPTLLLGHSLGEYAALCIAGV
                     LSVADALTLAFARATLIFKCPPSEASMLAVGLPAGTVKYRIRDSAVTTPCEVCCVNGPS
                     STVVGGPVPAIDALQDYLKQSDNVPVTRLRVSHAFHTRQMDFMLDELENMAAHVKFNPP
                     TVPVASTLLGRIVKPGEDGVFNADYIRRHTREPVLFLDTVRTCESQGLINDQSFVVEIG
                     PHPICIGLMTASLESARPN"
     PFAM_domain     complement(22432..23337)
                     /aSDomain="Acyl_transf_1"
                     /aSTool="clusterhmmer"
                     /database="32.0"
                     /db_xref="PF00698.21"
                     /description="Acyl transferase domain"
                     /detection="hmmscan"
                     /domain_id="clusterhmmer_input.path1.gene283_0022"
                     /evalue="8.30E-44"
                     /label="input.path1.gene283"
                     /locus_tag="input.path1.gene283"
                     /protein_end="1187"
                     /protein_start="885"
                     /score="150.4"
                     /tool="antismash"
                     /translation="VFAFTGQGSQHVGMGGQLYRTSPTFRRLLDSYQALCDAQGIDCRF
                     LDVIRDVDETTAARPNADRDLQVATVALEIALAKYWQSLGLRPTLLLGHSLGEYAALCI
                     AGVLSVADALTLAFARATLIFKCPPSEASMLAVGLPAGTVKYRIRDSAVTTPCEVCCVN
                     GPSSTVVGGPVPAIDALQDYLKQSDNVPVTRLRVSHAFHTRQMDFMLDELENMAAHVKF
                     NPPTVPVASTLLGRIVKPGEDGVFNADYIRRHTREPVLFLDTVRTCESQGLINDQSFVV
                     EIGPHPICIGLMTASLESARP"
     CDS_motif       complement(22966..23085)
                     /aSTool="nrps_pks_domains"
                     /database="abmotifs"
                     /detection="hmmscan"
                     /domain_id="nrpspksmotif_input.path1.gene283_0007"
                     /evalue="6.90E-18"
                     /label="PKSI-AT-M_m3"
                     /locus_tag="input.path1.gene283"
                     /protein_end="1009"
                     /protein_start="969"
                     /score="56.8"
                     /tool="antismash"
                     /translation="GLRPTLLLGHSLGEYAALCIAGVLSVADALTLAFARATLI"
     CDS_motif       complement(23281..23337)
                     /aSTool="nrps_pks_domains"
                     /database="abmotifs"
                     /detection="hmmscan"
                     /domain_id="nrpspksmotif_input.path1.gene283_0006"
                     /evalue="1.20E-04"
                     /label="PKSI-AT-mM_m1"
                     /locus_tag="input.path1.gene283"
                     /protein_end="904"
                     /protein_start="885"
                     /score="14.7"
                     /tool="antismash"
                     /translation="VFAFTGQGSQHVGMGGQLY"
     aSDomain        complement(23620..24900)
                     /ASF="found active site cysteine: True, scaffold matched
                     GSSS: True"
                     /ASF="found active site histidines: True"
                     /aSDomain="PKS_KS"
                     /aSTool="nrps_pks_domains"
                     /database="nrpspksdomains.hmm"
                     /detection="hmmscan"
                     /domain_id="nrpspksdomains_input.path1.gene283_PKS_KS.1"
                     /evalue="2.00E-131"
                     /label="input.path1.gene283_PKS_KS.1"
                     /locus_tag="input.path1.gene283"
                     /protein_end="791"
                     /protein_start="364"
                     /score="430.6"
                     /tool="antismash"
                     /translation="IAVVGMSGRFPDSDTLDEFWSLLESGTTTHQEIPSSRFNLDDFYD
                     ESRTKHNALVSRHGCFIKKPGDFDHRLFNISPREALQMDPVQRMLLMTTYESLEMAGYS
                     SEAAADGEQRPPRIATYFGQTIDDWKSINDQQGIDTHYLPGVNRGFAPGRLCHYFRWAG
                     GFYSIDTGCSSSATGLCLARDALAAGECDAAVVGGGTLLTAPHWFSGLGMGGFLSPTGA
                     CKTYSDQADGYCRGEGVAVVVLKRLTDAVRAKDNVLAVLAGASRNCNAGAGSITYPGAQ
                     AQEALYRRVLRQAAVDGRAVDVVEMHGTGTQAGDLVETTAVHSVFAAAEREQPLIVGAV
                     KANVGHSEAAAGLVSLIKAVLLLQRSTIPRQPNQPFTLNPKLRPLLGDRIQLANGQPWP
                     RRGDAPRYVFVNNFDAAGGNVSLLLHDL"
     PFAM_domain     complement(23782..24129)
                     /aSDomain="Ketoacyl-synt_C"
                     /aSTool="clusterhmmer"
                     /database="32.0"
                     /db_xref="PF02801.22"
                     /description="Beta-ketoacyl synthase, C-terminal domain"
                     /detection="hmmscan"
                     /domain_id="clusterhmmer_input.path1.gene283_0021"
                     /evalue="1.40E-32"
                     /label="input.path1.gene283"
                     /locus_tag="input.path1.gene283"
                     /protein_end="737"
                     /protein_start="621"
                     /score="112.1"
                     /tool="antismash"
                     /translation="LAVLAGASRNCNAGAGSITYPGAQAQEALYRRVLRQAAVDGRAVD
                     VVEMHGTGTQAGDLVETTAVHSVFAAAEREQPLIVGAVKANVGHSEAAAGLVSLIKAVL
                     LLQRSTIPRQPN"
     CDS_motif       complement(23845..23889)
                     /aSTool="nrps_pks_domains"
                     /database="abmotifs"
                     /detection="hmmscan"
                     /domain_id="nrpspksmotif_input.path1.gene283_0005"
                     /evalue="5.30E-03"
                     /label="PKSI-KS_m6"
                     /locus_tag="input.path1.gene283"
                     /protein_end="716"
                     /protein_start="701"
                     /score="9.6"
                     /tool="antismash"
                     /translation="GAVKANVGHSEAAAG"
     CDS_motif       complement(23947..23991)
                     /aSTool="nrps_pks_domains"
                     /database="abmotifs"
                     /detection="hmmscan"
                     /domain_id="nrpspksmotif_input.path1.gene283_0004"
                     /evalue="2.50E-03"
                     /label="PKSI-KS_m5"
                     /locus_tag="input.path1.gene283"
                     /protein_end="682"
                     /protein_start="667"
                     /score="10.5"
                     /tool="antismash"
                     /translation="VEMHGTGTQAGDLVE"
     PFAM_domain     complement(24151..24906)
                     /aSDomain="ketoacyl-synt"
                     /aSTool="clusterhmmer"
                     /database="32.0"
                     /db_xref="PF00109.26"
                     /description="Beta-ketoacyl synthase, N-terminal domain"
                     /detection="hmmscan"
                     /domain_id="clusterhmmer_input.path1.gene283_0020"
                     /evalue="2.40E-65"
                     /label="input.path1.gene283"
                     /locus_tag="input.path1.gene283"
                     /protein_end="614"
                     /protein_start="362"
                     /score="220.6"
                     /tool="antismash"
                     /translation="DAIAVVGMSGRFPDSDTLDEFWSLLESGTTTHQEIPSSRFNLDDF
                     YDESRTKHNALVSRHGCFIKKPGDFDHRLFNISPREALQMDPVQRMLLMTTYESLEMAG
                     YSSEAAADGEQRPPRIATYFGQTIDDWKSINDQQGIDTHYLPGVNRGFAPGRLCHYFRW
                     AGGFYSIDTGCSSSATGLCLARDALAAGECDAAVVGGGTLLTAPHWFSGLGMGGFLSPT
                     GACKTYSDQADGYCRGEGVAVVVLKRLTDA"
     CDS_motif       complement(24187..24225)
                     /aSTool="nrps_pks_domains"
                     /database="abmotifs"
                     /detection="hmmscan"
                     /domain_id="nrpspksmotif_input.path1.gene283_0003"
                     /evalue="9.90E-04"
                     /label="PKSI-KS_m4"
                     /locus_tag="input.path1.gene283"
                     /protein_end="602"
                     /protein_start="589"
                     /score="12.3"
                     /tool="antismash"
                     /translation="YSDQADGYCRGEG"
     CDS_motif       complement(24370..24411)
                     /aSTool="nrps_pks_domains"
                     /database="abmotifs"
                     /detection="hmmscan"
                     /domain_id="nrpspksmotif_input.path1.gene283_0002"
                     /evalue="7.30E-03"
                     /label="PKSI-KS_m3"
                     /locus_tag="input.path1.gene283"
                     /protein_end="541"
                     /protein_start="527"
                     /score="9.2"
                     /tool="antismash"
                     /translation="GFYSIDTGCSSSAT"
     aSDomain        complement(join(25321..25705,25767..26014))
                     /aSDomain="SAT"
                     /aSTool="nrps_pks_domains"
                     /database="nrpspksdomains.hmm"
                     /detection="hmmscan"
                     /domain_id="nrpspksdomains_input.path1.gene283_SAT.1"
                     /evalue="1.50E-37"
                     /label="input.path1.gene283_SAT.1"
                     /locus_tag="input.path1.gene283"
                     /protein_end="224"
                     /protein_start="13"
                     /score="121.1"
                     /tool="antismash"
                     /translation="TDLLVAVHDLNVRSKTRAQLRVFLSNASTIIREQISVLDGSERAR
                     IGEFEDIVELAERYATQEGSNMVEMILSTSIQIGQLLIFAEDQPLILGGGLSVPIGFGF
                     GTLAATVAASASDTDSVIKLGVEALGVAIHLAAHVDRTARSIEDVDGTWARVIRSSDTK
                     VIEEQLSQINEMRGVLQQAYIGHVRSASTVVFGPPATMDALSKEIDLS"
     aSModule        25321..26014
                     /domains="nrpspksdomains_input.path1.gene283_SAT.1"
                     /incomplete
                     /locus_tags="input.path1.gene283"
                     /starter_module
                     /tool="antismash"
                     /type="unknown"
     PFAM_domain     complement(join(25327..25705,25767..26014))
                     /aSDomain="SAT"
                     /aSTool="clusterhmmer"
                     /database="32.0"
                     /db_xref="PF16073.5"
                     /description="Starter unit:ACP transacylase in aflatoxin
                     biosynthesis"
                     /detection="hmmscan"
                     /domain_id="clusterhmmer_input.path1.gene283_0019"
                     /evalue="9.20E-35"
                     /label="input.path1.gene283"
                     /locus_tag="input.path1.gene283"
                     /protein_end="222"
                     /protein_start="13"
                     /score="120.5"
                     /tool="antismash"
                     /translation="TDLLVAVHDLNVRSKTRAQLRVFLSNASTIIREQISVLDGSERAR
                     IGEFEDIVELAERYATQEGSNMVEMILSTSIQIGQLLIFAEDQPLILGGGLSVPIGFGF
                     GTLAATVAASASDTDSVIKLGVEALGVAIHLAAHVDRTARSIEDVDGTWARVIRSSDTK
                     VIEEQLSQINEMRGVLQQAYIGHVRSASTVVFGPPATMDALSKEID"
     CDS_motif       complement(25381..25410)
                     /aSTool="nrps_pks_domains"
                     /database="abmotifs"
                     /detection="hmmscan"
                     /domain_id="nrpspksmotif_input.path1.gene283_0001"
                     /evalue="6.50E+01"
                     /label="PKSI-KS_m6"
                     /locus_tag="input.path1.gene283"
                     /protein_end="204"
                     /protein_start="194"
                     /score="-1.4"
                     /tool="antismash"
                     /translation="AYIGHVRSAS"
     CDS             join(37814..38481,38948..39071)
                     /Name="input.path1.gene284"
                     /gene="input.path1.gene284"
                     /source="GlimmerHMM"
                     /transl_table=1
                     /translation="MAQNTYYTNTPRADNAIGWPPAMAGCSLPLTEDMIKGLSYDTRSN
                     TSSETRSHSGTEHTHQHHPFHPDTKFEVTPQAHDNLNKLQAYNIYPGTKMLIPTDIQDF
                     IRDVLMHTPEGDRSPNAYKVVEACEASRYSDDDFFSHVAVPWLVVPFGRPAPLLTSQPK
                     TRLSSRWLPSSARSETKRVWGKLSDAWPDAITGFTRRVHLEEDEKESAFTEKEEHMFNP
                     KKANSIGEFRVCIKNLVKYATEEKLEKLKEALALYDKKMKA"
ORIGIN
        1 atgactctac atgatttgcg atggaaatcg tcttcatgga caagacgaaa acaatgttct
       61 gatatcggtg gacccggtga gtctagcaat tgttaaacac gaggtttcaa ggtacgcttc
      121 gcttatggct tcacttcgtg taacggtaat caggccgaca gatgaggtga ggcgttttct
      181 tgatcagcag ggctgagaac tatgactgat ttcaatgaca agcaaacata gccacaggtt
      241 cttttgttta aaaaaaccag cctcagagcg aatccccacg acgaatatct ggctctccga
      301 aatcctgcgc aatggttctg aactcgtgct tctattttct ttttctcata caattagtga
      361 gtgttggagc ccgaaatcta cgtcagatac atcctactgg caggtctcaa tggatccggg
      421 gaaagaaggc tgcaccgggc caactagtca gcgtaacgat tggactgacc ttgcagcaaa
      481 ccgactcagc aattgcagcc cttcaggata tctcagaccc catttcgaaa cgctatggcc
      541 agacttggac cccacaagaa gttgttgacg ccttcaaacc tagtaaagaa aatttctcat
      601 cggtgctgcg gtggcttcgt gactccagaa tcatcgtttt tggctcgcgg ctgtcacaag
      661 acggcggcta tctagatttg gaaatgtcag tggctgatgc aagtcgcttg ttgaacacaa
      721 cttttcatca attttctgag aaggtggact cggtacagag acgagtctct gatgttagga
      781 tcagctgtga cacgtatgac attccagaat ccatatttcc tgtcatcgat tacgtctctg
      841 cagtcggtac tatcccgtca tccacacgtg atgagcaaga ggtcccatcg gctgaggttc
      901 ctccctcgtc taaggtagca gctcctgctg ccgccaatgt tagctgttcc agatttaatg
      961 ctcccacctg cctgcggaag aggtacaaca taccggatgg acctattgat gttcatccag
     1021 aaaactcatt aggtgtattc caacaatctt gggtgacatg gttgggaaag gatctagata
     1081 tgttctttgg gctgttcgac acaagtctcg taagtcatgc ttcgtattca aatgaacgcc
     1141 tctgaacatt gatcagatag gcacacggcc caatgttgtt cccgtcaatg gagggtttat
     1201 gcagaacaca acacaaatct ggcccttcaa tctagagccc aaccttgatt tcgaatacac
     1261 aatgacgctg gctgctccgc agacaatcga taacatacaa gttggcgaca tgtaccagat
     1321 tggaaacttc aataatatgc ttgcggcatt cgataagtac tactgtaata gcttagatca
     1381 tacgattgat ccaagctttc caaaccccgt actcggacca ggaggctatc caaacaagac
     1441 agactgcggg acaatcaagc caccaaaagt cctatccatc tcgtatgcaa acagtgaagc
     1501 gaatttcccc aaagaatacc tcgaaaggca gtgcctggag tacctaaagc ttggtcttat
     1561 gggtgtgacg gtcattgtat caagtggaga ttggggacca ggtagtggtg tcgccccagg
     1621 agtttgcatc gacccccaaa ccggcgtcac caacgcaacc tccggcaagt tcagtccgag
     1681 ctggcccgca gcttgccctt gggtcacaac ggttggcggt gtgcaaaaga gcaagggcac
     1741 cagtccggag gaggtatggt tgcgcaacca gagctctggt gtggtatctt catctggagg
     1801 tggcttcagc tgtcacttca actctccctt ctaccaaaag cggcaagtaa gcgagtatgg
     1861 aaccaaagag aagccccatc ttactactat acaagctcaa ggccagttcg actcttcgaa
     1921 acgtgggtac cctgacatcg ctctgcttgc tgacgactat cttgttgcct tatatcaggc
     1981 atggactacc gctcatggaa catcagctgg tcctccagtc tttgcatcta tgatctcatt
     2041 gatcaacaat gagcgcttac acatgggaaa gaggactgtg gggtttataa accctgtcct
     2101 gtataagcat agtgagacct ttaccgatgt agtgagcgga tacagtagtg ggtgcggtgt
     2161 agatacggcc tacagggcat caaatggctg ggatgcagtg acaggacttg gaagcccgga
     2221 ttttgagagc ttgagaaagg tgttcataag acttccttga ggggcaagct cacattgagc
     2281 atcagaaata atctgtatgc agttctatag ctttgcaaaa tctataaatg tctttgtatg
     2341 tatataccct aagtatgatg tcccatctcg cgtgctttgg tctcgccgca cgtttgaatt
     2401 ccaaacaatc ttactatgtg tgtcgaatgc aacgaagcac agtattctat atttttcttg
     2461 attcagtccc agttctctca tgggatcttt ctattgtttc agtgatcatg ttttaagatg
     2521 tagaaacgaa ccccttcgcc tatttgcgtg gcgctaaatg tctagttata tcacttgata
     2581 ttttttttgc gacatttcat ttccggtgag cgcttccttg cgcgaaggtc gaatatgaga
     2641 tgaaaaagca gcgtcaacca tagattgtcg acgctgtcct tagttttcct ttacaaggaa
     2701 gacagcaagt ttcgcttgaa agtgttttat caagcgattc ggatttttgc catagagaaa
     2761 attcggataa ccccggtacg gttgtagccg catagccaag ccaggcattt atggaaggaa
     2821 atagcgaaac aagccaactc cgagacgatt gcgcagatga acacgccctg ggtttactgc
     2881 tccatgcgtt ctgcttcgaa ttcgaaaatg atctgacttc cgattcatgg cacccagacc
     2941 gttgctagtc caaaacgatg cttctaataa agggacctga atcacctctt cttaggatgt
     3001 cttcgccgcc gttggtgcag tggtgtagct tcctgccgtc gctttgcccc atctttgccc
     3061 cgatcagcat ccaacacccc ctttgatgcc tcaattgctg tctcggtatt ttcgtctggt
     3121 tctgcgacgg tggaacagat ctcttgtact gcttctcttt ccggcaaaag tgagccctgt
     3181 tgactggtgc ccagcactct tgcttccttt agcataagcg gctgatcagc ccatccaagc
     3241 tttgacatgg cgacctccca ccaaccaggc gtggggggaa tccactgccc gatgtccaat
     3301 aaatactttt tctggtcttc gggcaagttc atccaaacaa acggtttgtt actgtttacc
     3361 cttccttcca taacaaaatc tccgatctcc tcagggatct tcagtgcttc cacgatgatg
     3421 atgggttcat atgccggaat caggagatga agcataacgg gtcgtaccga acgtccttgc
     3481 ttatatgccc tgcgttcacg atctcggtgg atataacgtc gcgccgcgac catgaagctg
     3541 aaagcggtgt cgatctggtt tgtgtatcca caaaatgctg gtcccaatgg ccgggcctcg
     3601 agtagatggt agaacttcgg ataccaatca ttgtctggat gatagacaaa gaaccagtgt
     3661 tcgtagttag gatcatcgga cgtggtaccc agtcgctcac tgaccatttc gtacacatac
     3721 tgcggaaaat ccttctgggc gatcagggct gtttgcgccg caagagctgt tgatatgtct
     3781 ttcaggcgag cagctattag ctgtagcgcc tgaactcctt ggtaggtaag gactacgtta
     3841 gctccgatac caactgtcgt agcgatcgtg ttgaaagtag tgagaagctt gacagtgtcg
     3901 caaaggattt ccccatgacc tgcatggtag gaatgaaaga ttcgacgcga tcgactatcc
     3961 tggaagcctt gggaataaac tcattgagat gtccggatgt ttcgtttgcg ttgtacatca
     4021 actcgccagc ttggaagatt ccctcaaccg cctgtacgct cttgacgagc ggagacacgt
     4081 gccccgctgc tctggcggca tgtcgaacag tcttcgacgc gaacagtgaa gataggacag
     4141 aggttctatt ggagctcatg ttactgtaat gctacagttt ggttgtagat gtgaggttct
     4201 tctgcttcgc gttggtgact gacgcgcaga ctccacaccg ccattgacgt ggcggtttag
     4261 ccggtttcga actagcatgt gccggatgac tgttccaaat gtagtgtatg atgtgcctct
     4321 caccccactc tggcagatct gggacattcc aaacattccc tcgcttttgc gagacccacc
     4381 cataaaaact tctgcatggg ctcgatggta cctgacagat tccccgcaca aggtttgggc
     4441 gtggcgaaat gagcggctgg aacgctatac ttgttatagt aaggcccgac atgaccccta
     4501 gtcgccaaga cacccgtgaa gaaaacacct caatcaacaa aacacacata ttcttccgct
     4561 gctgacgaaa gcttagcagg atcatcctct ttgtgaatcc acgggaaagt cgattttgag
     4621 ttatgcgtgt tatctttcgc taagacccca ctcttccatc tccaagttga cgtctggagc
     4681 tggtacacca ctggacctat agaattctgc cttgtataat gatcgataac ttcgtatggt
     4741 gttcgtaatc tattgatcat tttcgattaa actgcattca atgttggaaa ggcgctcgcc
     4801 acggaggaac cgatgaagat aacccctcag acatctggac ttggcatccc ccgttcctgc
     4861 actccatcgt ggccagcatt aagcctagtc ttgcaaggca gcaacttcat atccgctatt
     4921 cgtgtttgct tctagataac cagttctgct ctgatgctat cgcagataat tggcgtgggc
     4981 caaggcgtgg cggtcttgga gatggtctaa tcgggaagga ggttatcatg cccagatgtt
     5041 gaccacaaac ctgtccctcg ggatctgcga ttgtttctgt agtatataaa cttgctggca
     5101 aatgtagttc caactgtacc tttcgattgt cacccaactc caaaatgaag gtcgccacac
     5161 ttctcagcct gcttcccgca gcggctctag cggacaacct tttgagtgtt gctttctttg
     5221 caaaagagaa gactcaattg ctggagtttg tctcggagaa cgcagacgtc gactacggct
     5281 gtcgcgctgc tgtattgcct gccagcaatg gtgaacacaa acttcacgct ttgttgactg
     5341 aggagcaaat tcatcattac aagagaagcc tggattcggg tgccattcgt gtggaaacac
     5401 tggaccatct gaacaagcga caagaggcta cggcacctat tgggaaggga gataggttca
     5461 agggtggtaa agtcgcacca cgtggcttgg gcagccagaa gccgaatgct tatggcgcct
     5521 accaaaaagc tggtatcttg aatgcgggtg aggtctacac agctttgaag ggattggaaa
     5581 aagagtacgg tcttgagctc ttcaaagcac cgtataaaac ctttgagggc aacactgtgt
     5641 acggtggtgt agctaataag gctgaaaaaa taaagaagga caagcagtac atctacttta
     5701 cttctggcat ccacgcgcgt gagagaggtg gccccgacaa tctgatctac ttcatttcgg
     5761 atttgcttta cgccaacaag caccggaagg gtcttacgta tggcaataag acctacacca
     5821 actcggaagt caagaaggtc cttggcgctg gcattgtctt catcccgatg accaacccag
     5881 acggtgttcg ccacgaccaa gctaacagca acctctggcg caagaaccgc aaccctgcct
     5941 cttccaaccc cactgaccct ctcagcgttg gtgttgatct caaccgcaac ttcgatttcc
     6001 tatggaattt caccaagcac ttcgacccat cgacctcgcc agcatcgaca aacccttcct
     6061 cccaagcttt ctatggcact gcgcctttct ccgagcctga gacccgtaac atgaagtggg
     6121 tgtacgacat ctaccctaag atcagatggt tcatcgatgt gcactccgcc gccggtactc
     6181 tgttgtactc ctggggtgac gacatcaacc aatcggaaga ccccaagcaa agccagttca
     6241 acccggcata tgacggaaag cgcggcattg tcaacgatac cctctatcgc gagtacatcg
     6301 tgaagcaaga ctgggagaac attgagcttc aagcgaatct caccacggat gcgatgattt
     6361 ctgttggagg cagagagtac gtgccgcagc aagcggtcgg tttgtacccc acaagtggcg
     6421 cgtcggacga ttgggcgtcg agtcggtggt atggaaacaa gaagttgaac aaggtgcatg
     6481 ggtacacgtt ggagtttggg taccctacga acttttaccc gactgcggag gagtatgtgc
     6541 agaacatttt ggacacaaat gctgggttca tggaatttgt tcttacggcg attgagatcg
     6601 gcttgaaatg aggggataac tgagatggga acaatctacc ttaaaaacta atttcgtagt
     6661 tatttttgaa ttgttatctc taactcgaat catttactct ggcccactcc ttgatcttct
     6721 tcacccgtcg agaaatagag attgtgaaag gacctcttag gtaaaatgta agatattccg
     6781 cccgattgcc ttacagtagc tctcatattg aaatcccgga caagagaata ttgcaggtgc
     6841 agagatcgat tttcaggcaa tcctcaggtc gcagtactca gggccaactc gggcccaggc
     6901 aaatgtgttg agaccacaat gtagcgataa tgcacaggct ctgccacgat gtatactatg
     6961 gatacttctg tagaaagtat gattagcacg cgcagtcttg agaatacaca ttgccactct
     7021 catctccaac attagaatcg tacttctacg tgctccatca gcaccatctc aatcaactat
     7081 ggtctcattc acttccatta ccgcgcttgt cacgcttgca tcagcattgt ctgttgctgc
     7141 acgttcaact ctccctcagc ttgctggtct ccaaacccgt caaaccgagc ttccgccgga
     7201 ctgcgaagaa tactgcagcg acctagctgg ctgtctttgt atccaaagac ctacaaactg
     7261 taactgcgcc ttcataaatc ttcactttca caagatacta aagccaaaca ggcctcgcta
     7321 cctacatggt cgagctaggc gaaaactgtg gaaccatcgt gaaccgcttc aacaacttca
     7381 ctgccacgga gctatttcta tggaacccgt aaaacttcac ttttccacag attatgagac
     7441 catgtatact aacttccttt taaagagaaa ttcgccagac ctgccgggga ctccgtgcct
     7501 atgtacctgt ctgcataaac gtctcaggtt ataagttcag caaggcaatc gctgcaggcg
     7561 acaaaagaac cccagagtca acgcccgttc ccgtccagac gattgtacct caatgcgcga
     7621 tgtacgaata tgtaaacagc aacggtttgc cgcggtttgg cgcgctcctg aggcaaaaca
     7681 acatcactca gtatcagtgg aaccagtgga atgagccaga ctcgaacccc aacgacaacc
     7741 ttcccattct tgctggctat ttctcttgtg tgcaaatcaa gtagaatgaa aaatcgtatt
     7801 ttcaaagtcg aaaaagaggg ttgccgcgga ggtatacttt cactagatta ggtagtgcag
     7861 tcagggaaga tagacagggc tctcctggca gttagacgaa ggtcgcgaat cgtatttact
     7921 tagagctcgt tataggctct tgcctgaata ttgcttgacg tgcttttttc gggtttattt
     7981 tcttgtcctg cctgcctcag actttgtggg ccaccaatga tattgtcaca ggagttcatg
     8041 ccaaccatca tcccccctta ttatcctctt catacaccct tacccccata attttcctca
     8101 ctgcccagct atgccattcc acaacgatcg gtccccctct ccaaagcggt aatacatctt
     8161 ctctccctct tcttctctct acaacacccc cttgccacct cccctcttga aaccgctcaa
     8221 catcctcccg cttaacaaca tgcgtctttg tatctgccgc aatagcccaa aatcccacaa
     8281 tgtgcccttt gtcaagtttc ttccccaaga accccttccc cggctctttc ggaagtaact
     8341 caagtaaatc tttgcacgta taccgttctt tttccaaatt aataccctca agttgttgac
     8401 ggtgtctgga aggaggaaga tcctcgatac aagggctgga caagatattt ggaacaggcg
     8461 tatataaaaa tctgagtgac aaactgagga gcacggcgac gggaaaatct aagccaaggg
     8521 agagggcggc atgtgtggcg gacggcacgg tcaagcgtgc tggagtagta tttgtgccga
     8581 agaaaagcag atgtcgttgg aaggcggaga tattgcgctg catgtcgatg aaagtatttt
     8641 tacacctaat taaggatcag tttgttgttg cgatgtcata aacacatccc acggtttctg
     8701 tgcgcctggt cgatggtatt gtagtcgtta cttgaatctg cgaatagcta tgacgtcatg
     8761 acttggtaga tgtacgttga acccgttaat tcatagatct tgacatggca ctggcgattt
     8821 tcaagtgctt caaataaaat atgattcgca catcagtctg tcgaattgat gcagcaagga
     8881 tataagccag gctaaacggt ttacgaaagt aaatacacag gtttaatgta ctgtacagga
     8941 cgcaacatcg aacagacata gtaaagagaa ccttgtttcc ccacctgtcc agtaatggat
     9001 ttcagaccta atcgtgtcca taataataag gaactcacaa tagcgggagt ttgcagatag
     9061 aaaatggaaa atgcgaaaag aaatccgccc atagcgaccc cttatttaca acctactagg
     9121 aaccggaaac aacacttacg tgcccctgag aggctgtgct atgggatttc gaaagtctct
     9181 tctcatgata ttggctgaac tgtattgaac caattagcag ctatggttca tattttctca
     9241 cgtctaatgg gaaaaggtag ggaggatgca ccgcctcacc gctcgtgtgg ctggatttgt
     9301 cgtcagcccc aacgggtgaa cacagcccgt cgccctctcc gaaaccccca tgctcggccg
     9361 ttgcatcaca tctgcttgtc tttaggtact cactcagcac aaataacgat cgaagtgcat
     9421 ccaataatct tctgcgatca gcaagatatt cttatgaaca tcgagacccc catattctgg
     9481 caatcaatct caaccaggca taccgcgggg tttcaaaaca catcgcatca ttcctcctat
     9541 atcttcactg acgcctaaac atattttctt atcataaaag ccggattaca gtccacgatc
     9601 cagttacttc agcagcagaa gaactgtttt ctattcttgt acctcacttt gagggagcaa
     9661 gatgttatct aacgatgaga tacgacttct gattcttcac cccgccccag ccgatacaag
     9721 ttctacgacg ccaatacaat gcgacatcga aatagtcgca ctatccgaca agccggaata
     9781 cgaagctctg tcttatgtct ggggatccga atcagcaccc gcgtctattc agcttgcgaa
     9841 tcgcaccctt ccagtatctc caactgtaca cgacgcactc ctcagattac ggctacctga
     9901 tcggaataga gcactctggg ttgaccagct gtgtataaac cagcaggatt tagatgagaa
     9961 gatgcgacag gtgcgactta tgcgcgatat ctatacgttg tgttcccagt gcatagtatg
    10021 gatgggtgag atacgaaaag acttgagact tgaagatgca gaagcagttt tccaattctt
    10081 ccattatatg gccgaagtgg agcgggtggg ccatgggaat gctgttctac ctgcaacagt
    10141 ccgcgacaac atggctggta tgaccgaggc tatggaaagt cttgcatacg caggcaaccc
    10201 gtggtgggag cgtatctgga cagttcaaga agctgcttta cctcaatccg tcgccttcca
    10261 atggggcccc ttgtcgcttc cttgggacgt actagacgac ggccatccga cgtgggtaaa
    10321 cacacgttgc cacaacatca tgtcggaaaa actggcgttc atcgtgggtg aaatcatgaa
    10381 acattacgcg tggctgtaca atgcgagatt ccaaaggtca gatctctggg ttctaattca
    10441 aacctggcgc ttccgcttcg ctgcagaccc acgggataaa atctacggac ttctaggttt
    10501 atgcgacgct ggacggctgt cacagacaga gctatgcgac tacagccatt ctggctccgc
    10561 gcgtcttctc aacactcact cgggaactca ttctcgacat gaaggaacta aaaccactga
    10621 tcccgtatcc gcgacccgat gtcgctaacc taacacccaa catgccgtcg tgggcaatgg
    10681 acctccagtc aaacagatgc agtgatgtac ccactctctg gtttcagatg ccattttacg
    10741 acatctaccg agcggatgaa ggcttaggcc aggtaaatct agaaatgata cagtcagaac
    10801 ctagatatga agtcttgcgt ttagagggat tccgtattga tcaagttgcg catgtcgaaa
    10861 agggatacag aaaggaattg gacgatgaag tgatatatga aacgactaaa ccgttgcttc
    10921 gtccctggta cgatgtagcc atgagagagt ccacagacga tagctcccaa gctcaaactt
    10981 gcgacgatat agcgacatcg ccgtatctga actttggata caatcgcagg gaagcttttc
    11041 tgaaacttgt tttgggcgat tttattcggg gccgagatcg agaacttgtc gacgacgacc
    11101 tgaaggctgc ctgggaccta ctgaacctag aattaacaca tgtggacggc gatataagat
    11161 ataccgcata caacatgatg gttaaccaga gcatgttcat cactcgaaac ggcttgatgg
    11221 gcttgggaaa cagggacgtg agggctggag acgaggtgtg gattttcaag ggtggaaaag
    11281 ttccttttac cattcggcca ttggatactg atgaagaagg gggtggctat tactctcacg
    11341 gccactgcta cgcccagggg atcatgaagg gtgaggtcgc taaagggtat gtcccggggc
    11401 ttgatcttgt tgaaagaacg gtatgcctgc ggtagtggaa cccaattaac aatcaaatcg
    11461 tcgaggacaa aggtcattga agtggcaaat cagtctgtag tatattctgg cagtgtcgct
    11521 gacttccaat cggaataaca acatatccga acaaaagctc accactcgcc ctaaccagag
    11581 tcccggaaga gaagcaagat gcactcgtac attcgtatca tcatatattt atcgcaagga
    11641 aattgtaagt caactacatc accaccccac tggcgccgaa gcagatctcc tcactcccac
    11701 gccatcgttg ctgcctctct ccctccctct gtccaattcc cttatcctcc tccgctccct
    11761 ctccaactcc gccctctccc tcgccaacgc ctccttctcc ctttcgacaa acgcaccaag
    11821 ccgttcgcgc gcatcatcgt acacgccgag tgtctggtcc tccacgctct cgacgatgcc
    11881 cgcggcgctc tcccggaact cctctagctt ccgatcgaac aagcggtcga tatcgcgcag
    11941 gccgtcttct gtgagcatag caacgtcaac gcggtgatcg gcgaggtcct cttggagacc
    12001 gagctccgtc gtgttgcgca actctgtgac gtgctcgagg aggtcggctg tcattttttg
    12061 ggcgagggtg tcggtgtggg cggtaaggtg ggcgcggagg aggtggtgga ggggagatag
    12121 aggggcaatt tgctgggcag ggtgcgaggt tgagattgag gacgaggggg atggcggagg
    12181 ggcagcgagg agccgggcga gcatgtcggg gaggatggtt tggagcgcag aaggaagcat
    12241 cgttgccagg gcggtgttga cggcttcttg gagaattggt ggtgcggtat atggtgagga
    12301 ttgtggcctc gggcttggag tggctgtggt ggtggtggcc ttttcggtgg gtgatagtgg
    12361 gaagatgggc gcaggtgaaa gcagcacgcg ttttgaacgg ggtgagctgg acgacttggg
    12421 agagctcagt cgtctcagcc gcttcttgga tgcctcgtcg tacgcaggcg gaggcgcatc
    12481 gaacgcaggt ggtgtatcgg ctccaggatc gaagacggtc cagtcggctt gttgaagctc
    12541 agattcctct acgaatgcgg agagtgactc tggatttgtg atgatctgtt gaaagcgagc
    12601 agccttgatt gggtgcagcc agtcgtgatc gaacaggata tgcaagcggg tcgctttagc
    12661 caaccctgcc agttgattaa agcgcatatc tagggccttc ggcggtgcga tggtctccgc
    12721 agacgggggc agcgcacgac gcagggctcc ttgagctgca gcgacagcac gcgcatatca
    12781 gcacccttat ttcgcgtaat cgggtcgagt agtgcttgag gcaaagatag tgtggccggt
    12841 ttgagagacg ccgcgctggc gataagattg tctgcattgt atagtaggtc gataggctgc
    12901 tcgtcgtcga agccgcggag ctctatacgg aactggagca cgatggtcgc ctgttggtga
    12961 gtttctgaat gtttggcgac aagggaacat ggcaacggca acggcatatc agatgcaaga
    13021 gacacgagaa cgggaatacc gcctctgcgg aagatgtgat gtgccattgt caatcgattc
    13081 tacctagatg atactctgca actcacagaa atattcccct cttgcggtcg acaccatacg
    13141 tgacaacaag aggatcccac ccgcccgggc ttttgatacc ggcagagagc agccctggct
    13201 ctgtcgcgca gcctaccgca gccacgagct tcgctagtgt tcacacagcc cggcctaaat
    13261 gagcatcacc ccccgccgtg gaatgacgac gcgccagcga caagcaccaa cgcgtgtgaa
    13321 accacgctcg gaggccttat gaaatcacaa ggatggtgga ctgaaatagg acagcgagta
    13381 gtgcgaagag caagcagaga cacgcggctg acggagagcg accggttttt tgtggtggag
    13441 tgatggtatt ggcgatggcg gccgtgatgg tattggcgat ggtgaccgtg atggagggtt
    13501 ggagaggcgt ggagtagtgg agagggagtt cagacgcgtt tcttggcatt gtcttggcac
    13561 ccagccaccc gaatctggtt agcaccgacg tgaggcagca atgtcacgtg ccgctacatc
    13621 acccgtggac ctacctgtca agaaggaaga attaagggaa aagatattag gtcgctaata
    13681 gcatggtagg aatttttaga aaattcaata aggttaaata gggaattgtg gataggaatt
    13741 ctctcattca tttgctaggt gcacacgtgt gtccactaca tctatggatc atatgtatgt
    13801 gcaggttgtt gaagggcacc taccgacttg gtggtggcat attctattgt ttaaacaata
    13861 acgcactaag ctagtattat ataggcagct ttcgggccac ttgtgcagag tcaatcatac
    13921 tttcaacaca catgtgcaca caggtgactg taggtgaacg tggaagacgt gtatctacgc
    13981 ccccgcctgc tcacttttca ggtacttctc cagtgtcaca ctcaaaagca catcgagtgc
    14041 ctcacatgct agagaaattg ccttgctacg acgctccatc cgctccattc ccatcagtgc
    14101 cggccaatcg attcctgtac aaagatttcg cataatatgc acgcactctt tgtggtctgg
    14161 cagaaactat ctatccatct caatcatcgt tgcgatcggg tcgggattcc gctgaagatc
    14221 gttcttcctg aaggcatggt actctgtctc ggtgaggaac cagctggtgt atccgtactg
    14281 ttcgatggtg aagtcaatca cgtacctatg ggcactgccg gggagcgtag ccaagaaggc
    14341 gctatgcatc acactgtcat gctggatggc tttaggcacg tcgtagctac ggaagatacg
    14401 cacgggtgcg atgaacacct cgagccactg cagctgtgcg cctggaatgt gtgctttgat
    14461 ctgcttctcg agcgaagtga agaaagccga gccggcgaga tcgcactggt tccacttcct
    14521 gtatgcaatg tcgatatttg gatcggtacc ttccggaacg agagggatta ccttggacgg
    14581 gtccatcgaa actgggcggc gcgaggcgcg aagagcggcg gcgttttgga ggtcttcaag
    14641 gtcattgcat ccctggattg ggtgctggta taccgtgcac acttgaaccg cgcgaccatg
    14701 ttctcctcca tgctgatctg caggagcagg ggcaatatcg aagatttgga ctgggtagaa
    14761 tgtctcttct ttctcgagga aacagtggaa gatgtcgcgg tgtacctctg cgatgtcttt
    14821 caacatctcc accgcggttt gctggggagg cggcggaggc ggcggtggcg cagtggaaga
    14881 agaaggcgtt ggtgatgact gcattgtgtt agcggcttct agctaccaga cgggaaatca
    14941 agtagaaaag ggtcggtttc gcgttctttt ctcgggatga acaaggaata tgtatttata
    15001 tagtcctatt atcattcatt cttcacaatg tctggtgaag tagtattgta aggatctctc
    15061 aattcacaca ttttaagaac aagcctctat cagcagaata agtgcatctt taggtgaaat
    15121 atcaatcaat aaacccagcg cccgtttgac tcagtcgtaa agcgtatcaa ctctggatga
    15181 agtcacattg gcctcttgat cgtgccgttc gcatagacac aacgttcaag gccgatctac
    15241 gttaggtttt tcgcatggaa tattttccct ggaattccaa tttcttcatc ctttaacaga
    15301 cagttggagg taaatacatt caacagtgaa tgcaggtcga ccgcaaagca agaaactgca
    15361 ttggtggtag cgacgctcct gaacagtaaa gtattgcata atgtaaatgg agaaatttgc
    15421 aaaaatgcca tataacatga tatgttaccc ttttctagac atcggctagg tcgatcgtgt
    15481 tagttctctc cactcggcga tgagcggctg tcgagagtgg agagtggctc ctagtcgagc
    15541 tcggttacat atagcacgcg atttccgaaa cgccgggcac gggaagaaat tctccacata
    15601 tgaacaaaag cggaatgtgc ctggatggat attatccaga ataatggtat agtgtggctg
    15661 cataaagatg aaaatccccc tcatttacgt tctccatctc gtcaatccca tgactgcgta
    15721 gtcatttgtc gctcgttgca tatatcctct tttcacttcg caaacttgct ttgctgccct
    15781 tcgtttgcat atctatatcc tttctgtttt aatacaacat cactatgaaa actgttttat
    15841 ttaccgttct tgccagtttg gttggcagta tctctgcagt cggcgtagtc ggccaagcag
    15901 agggctttgc tgcgggtgtc acgggaggtg gtagtgccac accccagtat ccaaaagaca
    15961 tcaacgagtt gaccaaatgg ttgactgatg caactccacg tgtgatcgtc ttagacaaga
    16021 ctttcgacta tacgacgtct gaaggaaccg tcaccggcac tgcttgcgcc aactggggaa
    16081 caggcgctaa gtgccagcgc attctgctcg acagttgtga tgcaggtgtc actaaagaga
    16141 ctgtcactta caacaaggca gcaaaaaccc ctatcaaggt ggcctcgaac aagaccatcc
    16201 tgggcattgg ctcgaaaggc atcatcaagg gcaagggctt gagcttcgca agcaaaaatg
    16261 tcattgttca aaatatccaa gtcagtgact tgaaccacaa gtatgtatgg ggtggcgatg
    16321 ctctgtcttt ctcgggtgca gacctcatct ggatcgacca tgttactgta tgtaccctca
    16381 actcagtcct tcgctctgat aactctaatc gcattcgtct ttcaatccac agaccgcacg
    16441 ccctggaaga cagcactacg tcttcgggtt cgaccccagt acgcgcatca cactctctag
    16501 caacttcatc aacggcgcat ctgattattc caccggctgc gacggatacc actactgggt
    16561 gttcgagatg gtcggcaaag gcgacaccat caccatgaaa aacaattaca tcacgaaaac
    16621 tgcgggccgt ggtcctgccc tcagcggtgc aactcttctc catgccgtta acaatgtctg
    16681 ggacgatgtc aagggccacg tcatcgaagg aggcgatact aaagctcgtg gaatcttcga
    16741 aggcaatgtg ttcaaggatg taaggactgt ggtagctgat tatagcggac gtctgtttgg
    16801 atctccagat gccactacaa acgggcaatg taataccgct ctaggtagag cgtgccaagt
    16861 caatctcgcg cagggaacaa cgaccactat gaatgttctt acccagcgca aggatacatc
    16921 tttctttagc gagtttagtg gaaagaaggt ggctggagca gtagaagcgt ctggagttgc
    16981 gtcaaggatc ccgcgtgggg ctggcactgg gaagattcct gggctttccg caaggtcaat
    17041 ctctatgagg ttcagggatt agtctgctga tgttttcatt tcagctgacg agagctatca
    17101 ttgtggtcta gagtggaata actgtagatg aacgctgtct gagacaagta gtgcacaact
    17161 gtctcaaaat acgagtcgtc tctcagtctt ataccagaga accaatagaa cctcctgaaa
    17221 agtaaaatat taccggaaag aacagtgata taagaacata taacagcgcc agattgcttc
    17281 ttgtaaaagt ccagacctat tttttcaact agaaacacat atcttccaga aacatccttc
    17341 gcaaactgaa gcctgttggg tgtggcgaag ccaggcgata ctaccacgac gacaacgaag
    17401 caaaagtatg agatagccgc aataagatgc atgttggata gatccgatga caccaaaaga
    17461 ggatagtaaa ggcaagattg gttcacagat ggatggccat atcctgaggg cagaagggac
    17521 tgcttgccta ctcgtcaaac cgcttgcaag taccacaata taggaatgca gctcgtgtcc
    17581 aactaccagt caggctgcaa tgacttgtct cattcatcgg aatacagatg gttagtggtg
    17641 tttcagcgac cgctacggca tggatgcaaa ccaatagaaa attgaggcat gacatcagga
    17701 gggcgatttc tgacaggcct ccgtctgcct tcttgacacg gacaaacgtg atataggaac
    17761 aaatatctct gtcatatcaa ttattcaccc acccacctag caattttacc cgaattcttt
    17821 aaacctgtca acacgaactt ggttgctact gctataagaa atgatggaaa gatgggcaaa
    17881 gttaaagacc tataactctc tgaatacatg gaacaacatg atgccagtgg atatattgcg
    17941 gattcggcta acaaaatggc atgccctccg acgcgttcgc actacccttg ttgtagcgat
    18001 ctttttcacc acgttgatgc tgtcgatcca tttctttggc ctcacaaaca tctcacacgc
    18061 tgtcaaacag gtgggaagtg tttcggcgtc atctaacgac tcctccacac caagcgaccc
    18121 gacgcgaaag actgaaaccc aaatgaattg gaacgacttc gccaacgttc aatacgtcac
    18181 aaacgaaaac tatctttgca agaccctcat gatactcgga tcgctacatc gtcttcggtc
    18241 caaggccgac agaataatga tgtatccgaa agaatggcag attgctagcg agacggagac
    18301 gacggctcag tcgactaccg cgagcaagct cctgaaacaa gccagagacg attatggcac
    18361 gaatttaatg ccgatatcag tacagcattt cgcaaaaggc gatccaaact ggcagtatag
    18421 cttcaccaag ttactcgcat ttaatcaaac gcaatataag cgtatcatct ctcttaactc
    18481 cgatgcaacc gttagacagg cgagtcctcc aatgcatgca acatcgtacc gtcacaattc
    18541 actaacccac tcgccagcac atggaagaac tcttcctctc gccccctccc ccgtcgccat
    18601 gccccgcgcc tactgactcg accaaccctt cctcaccagc caactcatcc tgctcagccc
    18661 ctccgccaca gaatggcaaa gacttcaatc ccacatgtcc cacgaggact ccggcttcgg
    18721 catgaatatc ctcaacgccc tctaccgcga ctcctgcatg atactcccca ccgcggctac
    18781 aacatcatct cgggcgaatt acgagaagat cccaagaagc acgcgaagta cctgggatcc
    18841 gaggaggaga cgtggaacgg gatagcggtg ctggaagagg cgaagtttgt gcatttttcg
    18901 gattggccgt tgccgaaacc gtggattgag gtttcggggg aggaaatggc ggagaggcag
    18961 ccttcttgtg ttgagaggga ggtgggcaga aaccggattg ttcggatcgg gatatttggc
    19021 tggggctgta taaggaattt tcggaacgac ggaaggtaag tgcgggatag cgagcggata
    19081 acgcgtatat atcttactga cattgtttaa gcgtgtttgc ggtcgttccc acgataaggc
    19141 tagaaggaaa cggggaactg accgcgctgc tagcttaaat gagctgaaga gatagacagt
    19201 gttgtgtgtg tataacggag cataaagtct ttcttgcttt aaaggaagtg taagtataca
    19261 ggctctacgt acggttttct gacgttttaa tcccataaag atcagtagta gaaaaaggaa
    19321 agctaccaaa ctagatcaat ggaaagaaac agtaccaatc atcattctct aaccaaagcc
    19381 ccgagttgat caagggtacg ttaccataca gtttctatag gtatgtacat gtaaagacag
    19441 tcatccctct actccaccgc tctccccacc gtttcagaaa caatctgccc caccgctgcc
    19501 gagaaaggtg gacacatcat cgaaaagtga tctatcaaaa agtcagtcaa ttaattcatc
    19561 ccaaacctaa tcgaaacaaa ttgagaaaca gtactcacca ccatcaacat cgtataccct
    19621 cacatgctct ccgacaaact cctcccaccc gttcgacccg aacgtgtctc tcctcccata
    19681 aaaccaggag ttgaaatagt gttggaaatc agccagatcc atgtcaccca gcgcctttcc
    19741 ttgctcgatg ccaggccgaa gcatgcacgc cttcgcggca tcgggtttat tatcgagccc
    19801 cagttttgcc cacacaacag atacctggcg gggctctcta cccttcggga aggcaggcgc
    19861 atcgtaggcc gacagcgcgc ggcaagtagc caggaggtgc gccttctcct tggctgacaa
    19921 gtcagctggg agatcgcgcg cgcgattgat gccctcgaaa gtgccgagct tgtctacaaa
    19981 atcgggtgta acgatagcgg taggaataag gctcggagca cgcatgtcga gaattacaag
    20041 tgctgagata gtttctccag cgcgcatgag cgcgtgggcg acttcgtagg cataaatgga
    20101 gcctgcggac caaccgccta tgaggtaggg gccttggggt tggatgcggc ggatggagcg
    20161 gataaagatg gtggccatct cttggatgga gaggtcgaag gtttcgggaa tttctaggaa
    20221 gggagactcg agggcgtaga tgcggcggcc ttcggggagg gcgctgagat ggatgtagga
    20281 ttctactgtg cctgagccgt cagtcgtcat gaataagggt gcagagcggg atttggattt
    20341 cccttggatg aggacagctc ttgagacggc gctggaaagt cgctgttggc gggcagactc
    20401 ttcgtttgtc tttgcagtca taggagtggg gatagagaca ttcttcgtag gagacgggct
    20461 cttcggtctc tctacttgaa cgagtgcatc agccggacca tccagctcct cgcatgcagc
    20521 gcccactgtt gggtactcgg tgaagaaggc tgcgggcaat tcaagctgtg tctcggtctg
    20581 gaacaatgat atgatcctga tgctcaacat cgagtccata ccgacagact caaaaagagt
    20641 tgacggagtg aggtcagtag cgtcgagacc gagcgcttca gaaactagac gcaagagaac
    20701 actgcttggc ccagctggcg ttgaggtctg ctttgcgctc ttccgcttgc ttttacctgc
    20761 tgccggagag tgtgctctac tcggttgtgg cttggcctgg gtatgctgat cgttcaccgt
    20821 cgggccatcg agctcctctt gtgcttgcgc aggggtgggg aagttggtga agaatgccgc
    20881 cggtagctct accgcagtgg ccttttggaa gtcggcaaga attgagatgc tcatttgcga
    20941 atctacgcca aggtcatgga aggtcgtttt catggacttc ctcaactcag caacgctaac
    21001 tccacttctc tccgcgacta cttgaaagag ttctgacgca aggtccaatg tttccgaagc
    21061 gacgctcgac gcgtccgaga acacactgga cgcgtctgat gatgaacttg acgagctcga
    21121 cgtgccaggc gtgtctcgcg gcgctggacg tgagatggca ggtttttgtt gggacctcaa
    21181 tggtactgag cgagtagaac ctgtcagcat tgcgaagaaa tcgcgttcaa gcttcttgaa
    21241 acatatgtcg gtacaaagag cgaccagtct ttccgaacta tcggtgagat acacgtcaca
    21301 catgctagtg cctgatttaa tatcctgttc ccggatagtg gcatagaccc ggtacaattc
    21361 gttgggttta agatcgccca aggcacgcag tgctccaatg tggttggcga tatgtaccac
    21421 acccttgggt ttccgcacat ctgagttaag caggaagcct gcaacgtgaa caaggccatc
    21481 gatgatgaac gggttgcaag tgaacatgcc caaattggat gatttggttt ggtggagtat
    21541 catagaagcg tcgtggaagt cggctgcaat agtagcctcc tctacggtat ggtacggaac
    21601 ggagtagtcc actatctcgg aaaagatctt gtagaacagg gtcctgtcca tagcatgaac
    21661 ttctctacgt cctgcatttt caagtgcgtg caagcgagct ctgaccaacg gcttcattcg
    21721 tgaccactcc ttaacacatg gcccctcgga ctcattcagt cgaagtgtgc atgaaccgtg
    21781 atctttagca ggtgagctga tattcccttc gcggtgtgaa aggaaacgga tcgaaacagt
    21841 gtttgttgac tgatcaagag ttgcttccac cctgacatgg ggcggttcct ctccttcgcg
    21901 cagtgtcaga ggatttgtca tactgaggtt gaccaactca taagtgtgca aagagggcgt
    21961 gaccacgttg tggctttcct tctctaggta cgcagcggca gtgtagctca tgtctatgaa
    22021 aatgctggct ggacagatgg ctacgctgtc aacaacatga ccagcgatgg ctttcgcaag
    22081 gtggggatgg ttcaagtcag ctgcaaatgt tgccatcaac tttgacccgt ccttttcaac
    22141 cttctcgacc gaatgcagtg aagtcgacga tagaatcgac cttaccggcg tagaattgtg
    22201 agacaaagca tcagtggcac caatggtaat ctcagggctc ttgtacgagt accagaagct
    22261 cttgagatcg aatgcgtagg tcggcaagtc gctgatcaga cggagactgt ctagatgatc
    22321 tctgtggaac tctccccatg agacgggaag gtgtgctcgg tgcgcggcgg aaaggcactg
    22381 tgatacagat tcccagtcgt cacgcccacg acgaatggaa gcttggagat tcggacgtgc
    22441 gctttcaagc gaagcggtca tgagcccgat gcagatgggg tgaggaccaa tttcgacgac
    22501 aaaggactgg tcattaatga gtccctgaga ttcgcaggtt cgtacggtat ctaagaaaag
    22561 aacaggctcg cgggtatggc ggcgtatata atccgcattg aagacgccgt cttcaccagg
    22621 cttcacaatt cggccaagca gcgttgaagc gactgggact gtgggtggat tgaacttcac
    22681 atgcgcagcc atattctcga gctcatccag catgaaatcc atctggcggg tgtggaaggc
    22741 atgtgacaca cgcaatctgg tgacaggcac gttgtcgctc tgtttgagat aatcctggag
    22801 agcatcgatg gcaggcacgg gtccgccgac aacggtgctc gaaggcccat ttacacagca
    22861 gacctcacac ggcgtggtaa ctgcagagtc tcgtatgcgg tatttgacag tacctgctgg
    22921 gagaccaacg gccaacatgg aagcctcgga cggtgggcac ttgaagatga gcgtggctcg
    22981 cgcaaaggcg agagtaagag cgtcggcgac agacagcacg ccggcaatgc aaagggctgc
    23041 gtattctcca agactatggc caaggagcag agttgggcgt aggcctagtg actgccagta
    23101 tttggcaaga gcgatctcga gggccacagt ggcgacttgc aaatcacggt cagcatttgg
    23161 acgtgcagca gtcgtctcgt ccacgtcacg gatcacgtcg agaaagcggc aatctatgcc
    23221 ttgggcgtcg cagagggctt ggtacgagtc cagcaggcga cggaaggtgg gcgaggtgcg
    23281 gtaaagctgg ccgcccatgc ccacgtgctg ggagccctgg ccagtgaaag cgaagacaac
    23341 cgaggtcgcc ttggagactg gcgatgctga ggattccagc tgaccgagca agtcggtgat
    23401 agaggtggct acgaatgtct cacgctgtac ctgatgcatg cgtcgggctg aggtagtgta
    23461 ggcgaggtgg gagagctggg tgccagggtg cttgacgagg tagtcacgga gacgggcctt
    23521 gttggcctcg agagccgtgt cagtccgtcc cgacagagcc acggcatggt gacttctctg
    23581 gtcgggggtc acgtgctggg ggttggctgc gaaggacggc aggtcgtgca gcagcaggct
    23641 cacgttgccg ccggcggcgt cgaagttgtt gacgaagaca tagcgcgggg catctccacg
    23701 acgcggccac ggctggccgt tggcgagctg gatgcggtcg ccgaggagcg ggcgcagctt
    23761 ggggttgagg gtgaagggct ggttgggctg gcgggggatg gtgcttcgct gcagcaggag
    23821 caccgcctta atcagcgaga ccagcccagc agcggcttcg ctgtgcccca cattggcctt
    23881 gacggcgccg acaatcagcg gctgctcccg ctcagccgct gcaaagacgc tgtgcaccgc
    23941 cgtcgtctcc accaggtcgc ccgcctgcgt gccggtgccg tgcatctcga ccacgtccac
    24001 cgcccgcccg tcgaccgccg cctggcgcag cacgcgacgg tacagcgcct cctgcgcctg
    24061 cgcgcccggg tacgtgatgg acccggcccc tgcattgcag ttcctggacg cgcctgccag
    24121 cactgccagg acgttgtcct tggcccgcac cgcgtcagtg agccgtttca gcaccaccac
    24181 cgccacgccc tcgccgcgac agtagccatc cgcctggtcc gagtaggtct tgcatgcccc
    24241 cgtcggcgag aggaagccac ccatcccgag accggagaac cagtggggcg ctgtcagcag
    24301 cgtgccacca cccaccacag ccgcatcgca ctcacccgca gcaagcgcat cccgcgcaag
    24361 acagagcccc gtggcgctag atgagcagcc cgtgtcgatg ctgtagaaac cgcctgccca
    24421 tcggaagtag tggcacagtc gtcctggtgc gaacccgcgg ttgaccccag gcaagtagtg
    24481 tgtgtcgatg ccctgttggt cgttgatgga cttccagtcg tcgatggtct gcccaaagta
    24541 cgtcgctatt cgcggcggtc tctgctcgcc gtccgctgca gcctcggacg agtacccggc
    24601 catctcgagg gactcgtagg ttgtcatcaa cagcatccgc tgcaccgggt ccatctgcag
    24661 tgcctcgcga ggcgagatat tgaacagccg atggtcgaag tcacctggct tcttgatgaa
    24721 gcagccgtgc cgggacacga gagcgttgtg tttcgtgcga gactcgtcgt aaaagtcgtc
    24781 caagttgaac cgagacgacg gaatttcctg gtgagtcgtg gtgccagatt ctagcaggct
    24841 ccagaactca tccagcgtgt cgctgtcggg gaatctgccc gacattccaa ccacggcaat
    24901 ggcatcagca gggatgctgt tgatatcatt accgtacggc tgtgttggct gaagaggctg
    24961 ggccaactcg acacccaagc cctgtttctg caacaggccc tggacttcag atgtctctga
    25021 tgtcgaacca accgtcacga gcacgactcc agacccatct gtctttttga gttgggctgt
    25081 aacagcctct atcgattcct cgaaccgtac gggcttgtgc acaatgtctt ctatggcatt
    25141 acgcagtagc ccaccgaagg ttgttgttcg agtggcttcg cttgaagaat gcatcgaaca
    25201 catccatctt ctagtagcat gttcatctat cgatggcgag aggcgaacca gctgggccgc
    25261 atctaccggt ggaagatgcg aacagtacat gggacccgaa taaggttctg agggaaggcc
    25321 actaagatcg atttccttgg acagagcgtc catggttgca ggtgggccaa agacaacagt
    25381 gctggctgat cgaacgtgtc cgatataggc ctgctgcaat actcctcgca tctcattgat
    25441 ttggcttagc tgttcctcaa tcacctttgt gtcggagctc ctgatcaccc gtgcccaagt
    25501 gccgtccacg tcttcaatac ttcttgctgt gcgatcaaca tgagcggcca ggtgaatggc
    25561 tacacccaaa gcctctacac ccaacttgat tacactatcc gtatcgctgg ctgatgcagc
    25621 aacagtggct gctaatgttc cgaaaccgaa tcctatcggt actgataatc cgccaccgag
    25681 aatcaaaggc tggtcttctg caaatctaag ccaatgtcag tgatgctaca ccatactcaa
    25741 gttggtcaag tctgtataaa acacacatga gcagctgtcc tatctgaatc gaggtggata
    25801 ggatcatttc caccatattc gacccttctt gtgtagcata tcgctcagca agttctacga
    25861 tgtcctcgaa ctcgccaatt ctagcacgtt cagagccatc gagtacactg atctgttcgc
    25921 gaataatggt agaggcgttg gagagaaaga cacgaagctg agctcgtgtc ttagaccgca
    25981 cgttcaagtc atgcacggcg accagaagat ctgtatggcc gtgtggaaaa agaaggacat
    26041 gattaggaga catgacggaa gcgattcgtc gtgacttgag ccagtctctc aatcgatgag
    26101 gaggaatgag gacggattaa acagcgagac ggcactcgta tgtatacacg cgacgctatg
    26161 gcctcgcagc ctacacaacc tctacctcat gaggatggtg gtaccgatca gacatccagc
    26221 tgtacgggag atcttcacgt tgggcgcctg ttgcactcca cgccatccca tttacctgtt
    26281 ccattcgcct ggtatctaca aaagcggaca tacaccgaca ctttccgaag ctcgaaacgc
    26341 atgatgtgga tgttcatcac atcacgccca tgagacagaa cggtgtgaac gcagaatcat
    26401 cccttttgcc ttgctctgct gacggcagac tgataaggaa tccttttcac ctggtttgag
    26461 ctcccaacac tacgtatgtg aaactctgat gagcagtaag atgaggtggg tccttgaatg
    26521 gatgtatctg tttggagcgc tgtttactat acgcgcgtta tacatgagta agacatcatc
    26581 ccaccacaga caatgtttcc atatgttgcg acaatacact tgaattgggt tcagtccatg
    26641 agtccgcgaa tgcgtcggat gctaatagaa aatccagcat cgtctgccag atggactcag
    26701 atgcccagcc tcttgatgga tttgagcctc atatcacgcc ggatcacaaa ctggcctagg
    26761 tgatcagtgc cacagttatt gacaaatcgt ccgacatgga aaagttaaag tgaattactc
    26821 gattcatcct tggattagta ttaggcaatt atagctccac ccagttgggg agcagagtac
    26881 gtccaaccac gcgttacaag gaaatataag atagacggtg tagcgtcagc tacattctca
    26941 acatgatctt ggcgccgatt gttactccaa atgcatacac cctgtcgttt cgctgaaccg
    27001 accgagtgtc actatcagac gtctccccat tgggacgttg gtagcttacg cccagaccca
    27061 cacgcgtctc taccgaagaa aacgcctacc ggtctcggct gcacaacaga cacaattcgg
    27121 aatggtcaca gcctagtcaa agagccgcgt tcacgaactt tccaacttta ggacctctta
    27181 aaaggttcga tactcaccac gtgacttgca tctttccaag gtttttgttt gtcaagtaaa
    27241 gatttttcta ccttgccatt gacaatgcgc atgcgcacgc ctatggaaat ataaccaacc
    27301 agtgtctgct tttcccacgc gtatcgcacg ccttgatcag caagcccatt gcaaaacttt
    27361 atatccgtca tcttatgcca ggcgtcccaa tggccatgcg aaacgtctga catttggacg
    27421 atcgccaatc ttctcaagtg tgagcgttat caccgcaaca cagcccggtg ggaccctctg
    27481 cagggcgtcc tccaatgccg acgcagccaa gacgtacagt acatggtcat tgactgatac
    27541 gttgtcgtcg tcgtcatcat catcttcgtc tcctaactgc cttttcgtac tcttcgtgct
    27601 tgcaatgccc ttagctgagt ttcccaatcc tggctcctcg tcgtgtttct tctgccttat
    27661 ttccatccct gcagtcactc cgctcacctt tacacccgtc caaccaacga tctatctaat
    27721 aatccaacaa caaatccgtc tcacgccccc cactggcagg cacaccgacg taatctcttc
    27781 ctggctagct gccgcctgat catcttcctc gttaaacctt accgtcccca ctatttatcc
    27841 tgactttgaa cccgcggaga ttcgcgtcac tgcgtgcgcg acttgcgcta taagtgaaat
    27901 gttcgacagc atggctagcg acgtggagca caagcagcaa agtacaggat gctgatgagt
    27961 agtaggtcga caggaagaag tgcacagtga gggctgccga cggggacgga gacacgaccc
    28021 atggtacatg tttctcctcg aagtaattca cgtgaggacc tgatcgcctt gttaggttta
    28081 cactcgggga aactgggaat gagtttgttg atgtagtgga ggttggggga tgaggcatgg
    28141 caaacagaag ggtagttctc agagatgata aatgcttcgt ggtcttttag tgataacttc
    28201 acgaaatgaa agaaaacgcc aatctgaaaa tgtctcgggt acatcatgtt gcgcagtcag
    28261 tattctgatc gtcttcaaga cgaccgagtc actacctcgt acatcattcg gaaactcaat
    28321 aacggcaaat caaagacgaa aatttcatca gatgaaagtc ccatgaacat taaacgagat
    28381 tcgacaggat tcagcgaaag cttgatctcg gattgactgg gtagatactt ggcatatacg
    28441 attgtaatgg ggcacagttt gtgttaagcg attgctaagc gcggtgagtg gagctccgaa
    28501 ggtgctctgc ttactgagtc tgttgatggg gtagagaggg gggaatcgga ggtttgcacg
    28561 ggatattccg ggtgagatga tcgggctaga tagcgtggat tccaagtcgg ggagggacta
    28621 atcatgtagt tcgggactat tcggaaggag ggttatgatg agaaagagct gactgagtaa
    28681 aaatactggc ccttttgatt tttgagaaaa tgtttcttgt tccctttgtg tagaaatacg
    28741 tggccgacag ttcacagcta gtagctagcc ttctcatgca attctcttta tgtattccgt
    28801 gatctgtgtt atgtcctgtt agtctcgcat cgtttcgagc tatctggtgt gctgggcgca
    28861 tagcagactg cctcatacac cgacccagat tttcccaggc tcattttaga cagatcctgt
    28921 tcggcatgtg aaatttacgc cctttcatgg tgcccatttt tctattgatt tagggatcag
    28981 cggtctccat agccctttct cgtctgtaag cttacggtca cgacatttcc catccgtgat
    29041 gatgtaggtg cggttctcgc tggattgttt tttctatccc gtaattcgga cttttggaac
    29101 cctgtgtagc aacgtcacgt cgcgctgcgt ttgtcatgga aatgtgcgtg ctcactcgcg
    29161 atcaaccgat ggaaggtgag aggaagataa cgtaggcacc tggtgtcatg tggatacatg
    29221 atactgcaaa cgattgagca gggtatttgc tagactagaa ggcgttgatt cctagaccaa
    29281 ggacatagca tcgaactggg ataggggcga tttagctcag tggagcggag tgaaaataat
    29341 aatcgtgttt tcttggcaac cttgtggagg ttttatgagg cataatgtga agactggacg
    29401 accacgtgat acgtcaaaaa cgatggatgg gggctgtgtg tcaatccagc ctcaagatcc
    29461 aagtggatca gagatgtcac gaggatgggt agctttcagc tcgaaaagag acgtgaaggc
    29521 atggagggct atcgggaaat caaatgcttg ggatctacat gagtaataat ttagaatttt
    29581 gggtggatgt taacggtgag ggtggatatc gcccgaccat gcaaagagtt acatgtcttc
    29641 tcataataca tgggtatgat ccatctaggt actaattcaa tccgttatcc tagtattaaa
    29701 aattcattag tgtacagcaa aacgatagaa tgacgagaaa atcaggaatt gagaggggca
    29761 tagaacttcc ctgaagtcgg gcatagttca aacacagtga cgaggttgaa tcatcggttc
    29821 tcgcatcaaa acaatgtcgt gccggcaaac actctcattc ttgcctctca agttgatttt
    29881 ttatgcgaat gtacgttatt ctttggtaac tacatgggga tttggttcat tagtgtggtt
    29941 gattggtccc tgttgcctct gcaacgaagc tacattgttt acattttgcg cgtgaaacac
    30001 tgaagttgat attttcttgt ttccaagttt accacatccc tctatataat ggatagctct
    30061 cgtcgatctt gcatggccac gaccttctcc aatacacaac acaacgcgcg acgatggatc
    30121 ggtctatcaa caacactggc gctagccccc cgactgcagc tacgaaaacg tctcacggac
    30181 aatggccgca gagtttcacg cagtcacgga tcccgctgac cagtacaaag cactttgtct
    30241 aggattccac gcctttccga aagaatttag ttgcctcctt ccggaccttg agtacggaga
    30301 gattacggat tccatatgca tctgtcccac ctgcgtcccg ggcctctggt cgctcttccc
    30361 aaattcagct catcctctgc acatgaatca gtccctcgag ctatcttgcg actatcggcg
    30421 tccgctcgcg tttatccgct cacacctcga atcgattggc gatccgcaag tgtcatccgc
    30481 gcgcacccaa gagatcaagc tcctgaagca ccacttgcag aactttgcaa cgttggaccg
    30541 gggcaatatc acgcaggtgg agatctcgga agtcggcgag ctcattgata ggattttctt
    30601 tgccggttgt cttgcgggcg tcacgatcac tgttggctcg ccggagacac atgcttgtct
    30661 ctctgaaatc gcggctgtcg gatatagctt ggtcaacgca gaatttcccc ttggaatcat
    30721 cgtgattaac gacaagatta gtccagaggt tgagcacgga gtgctgagca cgcttctcca
    30781 cgaaatggtg cacatcttcc tttctagcta cttctgtaaa ggggataacg ccgggtctca
    30841 ttcctgcgtg gacgagcgca ctgagctctg ccaatacatg tattcgcggc tcgtgtttct
    30901 tttcgaccga gctcttctcc tgcgcccaaa ccacggcacg aaggattcga agaacgagga
    30961 tggtagagat attcggcgac gggatttgtt caagagcagc acgtatgcgg gacacggccc
    31021 tcttttccag ttggtactgg gatgggtgca cgatgctgta ccaaagattc taggagcgga
    31081 gcacccggtg aagaagacgg gaaatcctgg tgagaggttc gacgtgggag gctcgccgcc
    31141 aagcaaatgc tggggccgtt atggtgaatc ttatcgcgat atgcagtctc ggatgtgggt
    31201 gcttggggac cgggaggagc tttcgtttga ggtcgagacc actcgagtgc tgaagaagcg
    31261 gaaatcggga gagaatggag aggacgagtg ggaacagacc aaggtggcca agcgtgttcg
    31321 gaacccctga acgaccgtct tctgcggcta tgatggaggt tacaagtcat tctttcactt
    31381 aatgtcgcaa agacctgtac aggtcatgtc gactccagcc aaaggcatat catgggaatt
    31441 gcaggataac gagaagtcaa gaagttcaac aaatggaaag atagaatagt gcagcggaag
    31501 ctacaacgtc tgctaatgta gttgttgtaa tgtaatggaa agaacactga attgttggaa
    31561 ttctatggag aggaaatcaa gaatcgtgcc cgcatgaata aagaccgcta tcaagcaggg
    31621 tcatgagtca ttctcattct acactttatg tgatataata tcagaaccga gttcaaaact
    31681 atgaagaaat attgcaagac gctcaactgc tttagacaac cgagatgatt tgtgaagcta
    31741 ggtcaaacac aaacatccat tcttgccagt cgatccctct cacactctcg gatagtaaca
    31801 tctaggtcat taatctgaac aggtttctta atgcacaagt cggcacccgc atccaaggcc
    31861 ggtgtctctt cgcccctatc ctttgtgacg agagctatga ttttcgcgcg tttgagaacg
    31921 tatgatgacg cttgtgcttg atcttccatc tcccgaatgc gccgagttgc tgcaaatccg
    31981 tccatgacag gcatctctgt gtccatgaat atgatgtcga aactctcctc ggatgcctcg
    32041 atagcctcga ttgcgagtga gccattttca gccatcacca catcgcggta tccgagccgt
    32101 attgtcaaaa atcttcggat gataatttta gttatgaaat tgtcttcaac caccaatatc
    32161 ctagggccgc gagttgcaga aaattcggga actggtgtat tctcgagtgg ggttgccacg
    32221 tcgggtgatt ggatagtatc agtcataatc ttcggtcaca atgtgttata acgagaagag
    32281 cgaaaagaaa caggatttaa gagaagaggt tggagatcgt ggtgtgtgaa atgacgtgag
    32341 agtgggggct taccgatgtc gtgggactat ttccgttacg gaaggtgctt aattgaagcg
    32401 cttatacttg ttatgtcaat gcgtcgtaaa atttgtggac agttgaaatg tattcaatcc
    32461 tcagtcgctc aatcctcatc gtgaagacgt gaccagttca tgctgacata gtttgggtgc
    32521 acttactcac agttctatac ccgaaaccgt gatcaaactc ttgagatatc tacacattat
    32581 gttgatgcat gaactggtgc atgcgttttg tcgtctcttg ggagcttgtg actttatgag
    32641 cgaaccataa cagtgctgga aacaaacaac atagagcaag ttcagtctaa agccaacggg
    32701 aaggagtgac ggttcaaatt aaattgatga tattatgttt ctcaaagcca tgtatctaca
    32761 acattattcc tagagctact tatttttctt gctatgtgtt agaatgacaa caaagactta
    32821 ggagtgcaat atttgtatta cgaagtgtag tagagtgata tcattaagat aaattccagg
    32881 ttgatgtgta ggacataggg tttatatcag agctatcaac gtttttttca attgtcatga
    32941 gaggtaacga ccgctttttt ctagcatttt tcatctaatc agcttctttg ttactacttt
    33001 ttctagaacc ctaaacatca aagttatgtc atcgaggaaa tatgagattt ggagctgtct
    33061 ctctagcaaa atccattgtt caatactata cgctcgttat tttcacttga cttggataga
    33121 ttttcaggga gtttcagatg aacaggattg ctctagggtc atgaggggcc ttgtattatt
    33181 tcacggagtg ctcagatgaa gagtctgctg tgctatcatt ctcagtccga taccaaccaa
    33241 caacattgaa atgactcagg aatttaattt cacctccgct ttgaagatta cataccatgt
    33301 ttttatccag aaaggaactg tatggccgcg ctctcagctc caggacttct gatgcgccca
    33361 ctattgaatg tgtgccaagc ttacttccaa agtttaatca tgccgaacgg ctgtaccgca
    33421 attactatga cacttgttgg gtcgaatcac tagtaatcca atatcaaggc ctcttcttag
    33481 tcagtgttca gtgggaatgc actatctacg cgcgaatgtg cgaaactggc ccactgaacg
    33541 tatgaacact gcatctgcat acacatgtgc acatggtatt cttttcaaag ttgtccttag
    33601 agatcatcag aaaagaaggc attggggtgg aaggtttgaa acgctccttt cgtgcttttg
    33661 acttttgaat aaactcgaac ccaatccaaa aagatgtcgc gaacggagtg cgacacgata
    33721 cacacacggc atgcagggga gattcgcaac acgctaaccg atttcggtta acgccatcgg
    33781 agggaagtcc gccgctgaag ccgcccgttg attttgcaca cacgcgtcac cagtttcaaa
    33841 cacaattacg ataatcttgc caaatgtcag ctccaaatca ctctattcct tcagttcagg
    33901 gattgcggga cacattcgga gattccaggc cgccggacat tagtcgcaag atcaccgcct
    33961 gtgtgtcatg ccggaagcag aaggtaagtt cagaaaattg cctcgtgaca acccctctaa
    34021 agcattaccg aatagataaa atgccagatg caagcttccg ggcctccatg cacaaggtgc
    34081 aaaaaacgag gcctttcttg tacagtgaat cgtagtctac aaatgttatt ggaaagcgac
    34141 agctcgtacg tcacctaggt aggagcttca tcacgtggaa ttttctgata attgcaggtg
    34201 gaaaacatca gttcaaagcg acatacaaaa agtgaaagat gccattgaga aactggcaaa
    34261 ccatgtgtct cttccagacg tggtacaatc aatgcgtgag gtgcaaacgt cgccatcgca
    34321 caactctgag caacgagggc aagcgtcaag tcgtgatcac cagagccgat gggaactggt
    34381 tgtcgacaca gacctgggtc cagatgcagc accagggtcc tatcttgccc gatcagatcc
    34441 atgtgtcact accggagtgg ctgaagatat catcactttg gggattatat catacgagaa
    34501 tgctcaagct tgtctagatt tgtatagaga caagctggat cattttccat accgcatcct
    34561 aggagatcga gcaagctgca atcttgacgt aattcgcacc gcatctccac tgctactggc
    34621 tgcaatttgt tcagtcagca gtttacacaa ggctccaggc gatttcgatg cgtgctacgt
    34681 gcatttccga tcaatataca tgacacgtag cattgcaaaa gacccttcgg tagaagatgt
    34741 acgagccttg tgtataggcg ctttctggct aagcgacatg tcctggattt tggtcggtac
    34801 agctgtgcgc atggctacag agcttcacct ccaaaagagc ttcagaaaag ccctgcgagg
    34861 gaaccgagaa cattatctgc gcgcgcgact atacctgctc gtctatgcgt gtgaccacca
    34921 tttttctatc ccgtttgggc ggcctccctt gacccgccag tgcgatgcta tccgtaacgt
    34981 aagaaagttt cggcaatgcg cacatgcgac agaggacgac gcacgcctag tcagtcaggt
    35041 tctacgctgg agtctctgtg ccgatgtttt tgaaacttac gatgccgatg tcggagttcc
    35101 actcactgaa agtggtctct cggacctcca tacatttaca aaatcattag acagtcttcg
    35161 tgcggagtgg atcgacaaat ttcagcccaa cgtgcatgtc ggtaactacc cacgcaaagg
    35221 cgtggggtta caatgtgact tcgctaaatt gtacctatgc tctcatgctt tccgtgggtt
    35281 tcaaggttca tgcacagtcg gtcgatcgca agaggcgtca cagatggtcg acactctaac
    35341 caacgaaggc atcaaatcag cattgtccat cattaacggc gtggccagtg accccgaggt
    35401 ccaggctttc tttaacggct tgcccgtata ctttgatatc atgcttgcat tttcagtcgt
    35461 attcctgttc aaggtttcgt caaaatactc gaattgtttt gggctcgata tctacgcaac
    35521 gaagaattca gtgcataact tgttggttat catgaaacaa attaccgcaa gctttcatcc
    35581 tcggcacctg cttgtagatc tcaccaaagg tattcatggt atactgcagc gctggtgcgc
    35641 gacagaccct gtcctatcgg gaaatggaag gattgatgag caacagacct tgccactcgc
    35701 tgacacaaac aacaattttg agccagactt atttgaaggt tttctggacc cacaattcat
    35761 tgccgaatat gaccttttaa catggccaga ctttaatatg acagatgata cggctttcgg
    35821 agaagagcat ggtcacattg ctagctaatt actatggcaa actgcttctt cgatcacctc
    35881 tatgcccaat ttaatgccaa gtcaaaaatg tcgtaattcc tccattgttc ttgctttgcc
    35941 accaagctag ggttttgaag tggaatggac agcagcaaag ggatctcttg ctctgaaagt
    36001 ccaccgtgcg aacgaagtcg atgatctttg acagtggaca agtcgtgttc actctcacag
    36061 ctccctatga ccgagtcttt tgtggacaca acaacgaaat ctccttctct atccaacggt
    36121 agttcgaaaa ctttcgctgc ctcgcacgcg ccaagcacaa gctcaacctg cggcagggtc
    36181 ttgcacaact ctatcatgcc ccccacgtgt gccttctctt ggacatgtac gcgcacaaag
    36241 gagcccaaag ctccatgatg acgaacgaag gggtccgtga tcggacagat aactctggcc
    36301 gatcggggtc cccattttga ggctaacaag tcttcgagaa aaagtatatt cggttttccg
    36361 tctttgtcgc acttatcgct cattccatgg tcgcccgtca cagcaacaac agcgcccatt
    36421 tcaaccaatt ttccgatacg ttggtccaaa gccatgaaaa agttgtttgc ttctggagaa
    36481 ttgggtgcgt gtttgtgttg gatataatcg gagagtgtaa gataaaacaa gtcagcacga
    36541 ttttcggcta acaactttat tcctgagtcc aagacgtaga tagacaaatc accggagtat
    36601 tgtggtggtg cctctctgcc cagccatgtc tcgacgtctt cgatcccgtt ctcctcaaat
    36661 gtgctgtttc cggcaaactc ggatgaaaat gagatggccc cagtaccctg taaaccgtgt
    36721 gataagatct ttcgtagctt atcttttgcg gttacggcag caacgcggac gccacgctgt
    36781 gccatcattt gtaggatagt gtctccgcgc agcagtgtgt catcagtgac catcttttcc
    36841 tggccggtct cactgtctag gaagaaatta cctgcaattc catgaacggc aggcggagat
    36901 cccgtgatta tagagacgtt gttgggattc gtgaacgaag gcatacaaga gtgcgccgtg
    36961 gtgtgaaacc cgttgttgac aaaggaagcc agatgcggga taattcccgc accaatgcct
    37021 tcacgtaaat attgcgggtc gaaaccatct acacagataa caacagtggg gcttcttgga
    37081 agctcgtatg ttcggccatg gaggttgatt gatggtggca acgtcatatc ggtgagcgaa
    37141 taaagtccaa taaagagtac aagcactctg gtgtgtaaag gagaatgaga ctgtagatac
    37201 agagagatat caggtcatat atatacattg tatattcgaa attcatggta acgcctttct
    37261 tcagaaatat cggtcttccg ccgagttgat gtcggccttc gtcccgatgc tagcgatgtt
    37321 agttcgaaat actatctaag ccagccaatg gcactgtcag ggactagctg atcgttatct
    37381 ccgtgaagag ttgggcaatt gagagatatc tctttggttg gaataagaaa aacacccaat
    37441 atgggttttt ttttcatgtt gacgcttatt gcgagcgcag tggcattcct cacacaacta
    37501 gtagcgaatg aaaagtacct atagtacttc agtccaatgg ataatatctc ttcacgtgat
    37561 cgctaccatt gagtgggtac aattgaaatt tggtcggatg ttgtcacgtc acgtgctttc
    37621 gtgtaggcga gacgttcatg cttgggaacg atagggctta tcgattcgat actctataac
    37681 ggccccacct ccgcttctgc gccgctgctc cgcaacagtc tttccgtaca tattcaaata
    37741 gctcttccta cctgcatttt tgtgtatagt ttgacagctt tatctcattc acgttcacac
    37801 cagaatttac aatatggccc agaacaccta ctacaccaat actcctagag cagacaacgc
    37861 aatcggatgg ccaccagcaa tggcgggctg ttcattaccc ctcacagaag acatgatcaa
    37921 agggctctca tacgatacgc ggtcgaatac atcctccgag acacgatctc attccggcac
    37981 cgagcatacc caccagcatc atcctttcca ccccgatacc aagtttgaag tgacgccaca
    38041 agctcacgac aatctgaaca agctccaagc ctataatata tacccaggta caaagatgct
    38101 catacccacc gatatccaag atttcattcg agatgtcctg atgcatacac cggaaggcga
    38161 tcggtcccca aatgcttaca aagttgtgga agcttgtgaa gctagtcgat acagtgacga
    38221 cgatttcttc agtcatgttg cggtcccctg gctggtagtt ccctttggtc gtccagcgcc
    38281 tctcctcaca tcacaaccca aaacccgtct atcatctaga tggctgccaa gcagtgcccg
    38341 ctcagagacc aaacgcgttt ggggcaagct cagcgatgct tggccagacg ctatcacggg
    38401 cttcaccaga cgggtgcatc ttgaggaaga tgaaaaggaa agcgcattta cggagaaaga
    38461 agaacacatg ttcaacccga agtaagtcgg tgcgttgatc cggaccgaca tcgatacttc
    38521 acaatttgta cactttcttt acgataatgc ggcgcagcac ttaccgacac cttcttgcca
    38581 tcgatctccc atcgaaaata atacatgcat actctcttcc acttaaacat acctcttccc
    38641 tgctgactta acagcctcca actcaccgac accgtccttt ttccctttct caccgctcag
    38701 tataaacccg caaacgggga atctctcagc accgccacac ttcaaggtgc ccgcgatggc
    38761 gcctgtattg tcaatcatct ccgcgagctt tatcaaatcg catacgatcg ggagcccact
    38821 ccctagaaac ctgtcacttt tcgattacgg caaaccccga ctcggcagtc atgtgggtgc
    38881 attggtctga gatggtcaag ggcgtgcagc atcactatat ggaagatttc gagagttgca
    38941 cgaataggaa ggccaacagt attggggagt tcagggtgtg catcaagaat cttgtcaaat
    39001 atgcgacaga ggagaagttg gagaaattga aggaggcgtt ggcattatat gacaagaaga
    39061 tgaaggccta a
//
