# Supplementary material for: A draft genome of the ascomycotal fungal species Pseudopithomyces maydicus (family Didymosphaeriaceae)
Source: bioRxiv preprint, doi:10.1101/2022.11.26.518055, version 1 (2022-11-29)
Supplement: Supplementary Results [file 518055_file09.zip › antiSMASH_download/contig_13.region001.gbk]

LOCUS       contig_13              43943 bp    DNA     linear   UNK 01-JAN-1980
DEFINITION  contig_13.
ACCESSION   contig_13
VERSION     contig_13
KEYWORDS    .
SOURCE      
  ORGANISM  
            .
COMMENT     ##antiSMASH-Data-START##
            Version      :: 6.0.1
            Run date     :: 2022-03-15 04:58:58
            NOTE: This is a single cluster extracted from a larger record!
            Orig. start  :: 741089
            Orig. end    :: 785032
            ##antiSMASH-Data-END##
FEATURES             Location/Qualifiers
     protocluster    1..43943
                     /aStool="rule-based-clusters"
                     /contig_edge="False"
                     /core_location="join{[761089:764208](+),
                     [764290:765032](+)}"
                     /cutoff="0"
                     /detection_rule="cds((PP-binding or NAD_binding_4) and
                     (AMP-binding or A-OX))"
                     /neighbourhood="20000"
                     /product="NRPS-like"
                     /protocluster_number="1"
                     /tool="antismash"
     proto_core      join(20001..23119,23202..23943)
                     /aStool="rule-based-clusters"
                     /tool="antismash"
                     /cutoff="0"
                     /detection_rule="cds((PP-binding or NAD_binding_4) and
                     (AMP-binding or A-OX))"
                     /neighbourhood="20000"
                     /product="NRPS-like"
                     /protocluster_number="1"
     cand_cluster    1..43943
                     /SMILES="NC(C)C(=O)O"
                     /candidate_cluster_number="1"
                     /contig_edge="False"
                     /detection_rules="cds((PP-binding or NAD_binding_4) and
                     (AMP-binding or A-OX))"
                     /kind="single"
                     /product="NRPS-like"
                     /protoclusters="1"
                     /tool="antismash"
     region          1..43943
                     /candidate_cluster_numbers="1"
                     /contig_edge="False"
                     /product="NRPS-like"
                     /region_number="1"
                     /rules="cds((PP-binding or NAD_binding_4) and (AMP-binding
                     or A-OX))"
                     /tool="antismash"
     CDS             join(2910..3370,3426..4215)
                     /Name="input.path1.gene217"
                     /gene="input.path1.gene217"
                     /source="GlimmerHMM"
                     /transl_table=1
                     /translation="MASRTRLMASTASGLLRSSRPMLSSRTAAPLALRTFSATTSCAAS
                     NTGNPLASFVSSNSQPTYFSSSNSLPANTIIRFVPQQTAWIVERMGKFHRILQPGLALL
                     VPIIDRIAYVKSLKENALEIPSQSAITADNVTLELDGVLYTRVFDAYKASYGVEDAEYA
                     ISQLAQTTMRSEIGQLSLDHVLKERANLNANITAAINEAAQDWGVTCLRYEIRDIHAPE
                     PVVEAMHRQVTAERSKRAEILESEGQRQSAINIAEGKKQSVILASEALRAEQINMASGE
                     AEAILLKAQATARGIDAVAQSIAQGKDAAQNAVSLSVAEKYVDAFANLAKEGTSVVVPG
                     NVGDIGGMIASAMAVYGKVNDANAKSVASRMVQGGQDTAAGRKIAELEAELDAVENETG
                     GVQNAINKAMDQRLNKK"
     PFAM_domain     join(3144..3370,3426..3708)
                     /aSDomain="Band_7"
                     /aSTool="clusterhmmer"
                     /database="32.0"
                     /db_xref="PF01145.25"
                     /description="SPFH domain / Band 7 family"
                     /detection="hmmscan"
                     /domain_id="clusterhmmer_input.path1.gene217_0001"
                     /evalue="3.20E-30"
                     /label="input.path1.gene217"
                     /locus_tag="input.path1.gene217"
                     /protein_end="248"
                     /protein_start="78"
                     /score="105.4"
                     /tool="antismash"
                     /translation="VPQQTAWIVERMGKFHRILQPGLALLVPIIDRIAYVKSLKENALE
                     IPSQSAITADNVTLELDGVLYTRVFDAYKASYGVEDAEYAISQLAQTTMRSEIGQLSLD
                     HVLKERANLNANITAAINEAAQDWGVTCLRYEIRDIHAPEPVVEAMHRQVTAERSKRAE
                     ILESEGQ"
     PFAM_domain     3856..4047
                     /aSDomain="Band_7_C"
                     /aSTool="clusterhmmer"
                     /database="32.0"
                     /db_xref="PF16200.5"
                     /description="C-terminal region of band_7"
                     /detection="hmmscan"
                     /domain_id="clusterhmmer_input.path1.gene217_0002"
                     /evalue="4.50E-24"
                     /label="input.path1.gene217"
                     /locus_tag="input.path1.gene217"
                     /protein_end="361"
                     /protein_start="297"
                     /score="84.3"
                     /tool="antismash"
                     /translation="AVAQSIAQGKDAAQNAVSLSVAEKYVDAFANLAKEGTSVVVPGNV
                     GDIGGMIASAMAVYGKVND"
     CDS             complement(join(5495..5609,6091..6359))
                     /Name="input.path1.gene218"
                     /gene="input.path1.gene218"
                     /source="GlimmerHMM"
                     /transl_table=1
                     /translation="MAEVKRTILHALPVPGLPGYENRIVKLEFPPGVEGVLHNHPEVGL
                     GYVVSGEHYSQWEGGEMEYYKAGDTFVDRADERHVHTSNPSKTEPPSHYCHYYPAIAST
                     WHKISLGLISSNCNRAKKTSTTI"
     PFAM_domain     complement(6096..6278)
                     /aSDomain="Cupin_2"
                     /aSTool="clusterhmmer"
                     /database="32.0"
                     /db_xref="PF07883.11"
                     /description="Cupin domain"
                     /detection="hmmscan"
                     /domain_id="clusterhmmer_input.path1.gene218_0003"
                     /evalue="3.20E-07"
                     /label="input.path1.gene218"
                     /locus_tag="input.path1.gene218"
                     /protein_end="88"
                     /protein_start="27"
                     /score="29.9"
                     /tool="antismash"
                     /translation="EFPPGVEGVLHNHPEVGLGYVVSGEHYSQWEGGEMEYYKAGDTFV
                     DRADERHVHTSNPSKT"
     CDS             complement(join(7352..7452,7464..7851,7906..8013))
                     /Name="input.path1.gene219"
                     /gene="input.path1.gene219"
                     /source="GlimmerHMM"
                     /transl_table=1
                     /translation="MRAATFFVSAFAAVAFAQDESSAAESSAPATSEAPSSSVDAFPQT
                     TFLQQTNSLGVVTGQPNVETSQPAAASSQPNQPAVDTSIPLVATSLPPYVSIPAVPSGI
                     NTVVVPLGNNSTTQVVVSANNSTTIIYNVPTATGAKTTGGSGSSRPTGTSGSDESDKPT
                     GTDRRHPSSSNAPGAAANVQVAAGMIGAGLLAAFL"
     CDS             complement(join(12290..12843,13923..14163,14214..14296,
                     14343..14685))
                     /Name="input.path1.gene220"
                     /gene="input.path1.gene220"
                     /source="GlimmerHMM"
                     /transl_table=1
                     /translation="MKASVAAAILAFTASAAAKNLFEKRADFPIPASKGSVTYDAAEEI
                     SGSFDGGMKTYGRGASCTGQVEGDDSDAVFILADGATLKNAIIGADQIEGVHCKGSCTI
                     ENVWWEAVCEDALSLKGDGDATITGGGATGAEDKVIQHNGAGTVTIDGFTVVDFGKLYR
                     SCGNCKKSAERHVVIKNVVAESGKLLAGINSNFGDTATISGTCATSVKAICTEFEGTTP
                     DYNINHLSLVTNNLTRAITFYEKVIGLQHIFTYNPIPKYHVAYLGHNTAGFTSCGEFAQ
                     RKSEIKGLVEFLYLEGATNSPLPTMKKPNTYSHFGLVVPDVNVAEERAAEWGGKLIKKA
                     GEELDVTNNELANAYGLGVEAIGALDDGELEAIAEAFKDARTGAIQSAFVTDPDGNLIE
                     IQPPVFE"
     PFAM_domain     complement(12311..12835)
                     /aSDomain="Glyoxalase"
                     /aSTool="clusterhmmer"
                     /database="32.0"
                     /db_xref="PF00903.25"
                     /description="Glyoxalase/Bleomycin resistance
                     protein/Dioxygenase superfamily"
                     /detection="hmmscan"
                     /domain_id="clusterhmmer_input.path1.gene220_0005"
                     /evalue="2.50E-06"
                     /label="input.path1.gene220"
                     /locus_tag="input.path1.gene220"
                     /protein_end="400"
                     /protein_start="225"
                     /score="27.7"
                     /tool="antismash"
                     /translation="INHLSLVTNNLTRAITFYEKVIGLQHIFTYNPIPKYHVAYLGHNT
                     AGFTSCGEFAQRKSEIKGLVEFLYLEGATNSPLPTMKKPNTYSHFGLVVPDVNVAEERA
                     AEWGGKLIKKAGEELDVTNNELANAYGLGVEAIGALDDGELEAIAEAFKDARTGAIQSA
                     FVTDPDGNLIEI"
     PFAM_domain     complement(join(13930..14163,14214..14296,14343..14598))
                     /aSDomain="Pectate_lyase"
                     /aSTool="clusterhmmer"
                     /database="32.0"
                     /db_xref="PF03211.13"
                     /db_xref="GO:0005576"
                     /db_xref="GO:0030570"
                     /description="Pectate lyase"
                     /detection="hmmscan"
                     /domain_id="clusterhmmer_input.path1.gene220_0004"
                     /evalue="4.60E-85"
                     /gene_ontologies="GO:0005576: extracellular region"
                     /gene_ontologies="GO:0030570: pectate lyase activity"
                     /label="input.path1.gene220"
                     /locus_tag="input.path1.gene220"
                     /protein_end="220"
                     /protein_start="29"
                     /score="284.3"
                     /tool="antismash"
                     /translation="IPASKGSVTYDAAEEISGSFDGGMKTYGRGASCTGQVEGDDSDAV
                     FILADGATLKNAIIGADQIEGVHCKGSCTIENVWWEAVCEDALSLKGDGDATITGGGAT
                     GAEDKVIQHNGAGTVTIDGFTVVDFGKLYRSCGNCKKSAERHVVIKNVVAESGKLLAGI
                     NSNFGDTATISGTCATSVKAICTEFEGT"
     CDS             join(16677..17307,17706..17926,18080..18092,18183..18634)
                     /Name="input.path1.gene221"
                     /gene="input.path1.gene221"
                     /source="GlimmerHMM"
                     /transl_table=1
                     /translation="MAPKNTGPALCSLDEFLSHAYDYVVVGGGTAGLVIAARLTENPSV
                     KVGVIEAGRNRMDDKQISTPALYPALIGRPEYDWCMQSVPQPHAGNKTYSMPRGKVLGG
                     SSAINYLMYVRGSKKDYDSWAELGNRGWGWDDLVPYFKKHQMLDIPDETALPKDKQFMP
                     YAAREKYHGNEGPIHTSFNDHYMPLEEDFCKAAYDVGGKSSTLSDAWKDIKSLDALHDE
                     SYAKAQLEIYEKTHNGPYGSPGMLMGFVSYASIVEEQQVQKTIREIQEKSHAKTKFEKA
                     QEKIEFFDALQPPTIDPGYFRHEADAKILAAGLKWLDEVSKHPLVAKSLGERVLPPPDN
                     TLETEEQRVEYVKNHISTQYHLIGTAAMGEVVNDKLQVMDGKGRVVKGLRVVDASVFPG
                     HVSGNIMSTTYAVAEKGADLIKQDDGRFGKEFGGELARL"
     PFAM_domain     16737..17282
                     /aSDomain="GMC_oxred_N"
                     /aSTool="clusterhmmer"
                     /database="32.0"
                     /db_xref="PF00732.19"
                     /db_xref="GO:0016614"
                     /db_xref="GO:0050660"
                     /db_xref="GO:0055114"
                     /description="GMC oxidoreductase"
                     /detection="hmmscan"
                     /domain_id="clusterhmmer_input.path1.gene221_0006"
                     /evalue="3.10E-36"
                     /gene_ontologies="GO:0016614: oxidoreductase activity,
                     acting on CH-OH group of donors"
                     /gene_ontologies="GO:0050660: flavin adenine dinucleotide
                     binding"
                     /gene_ontologies="GO:0055114: oxidation-reduction process"
                     /label="input.path1.gene221"
                     /locus_tag="input.path1.gene221"
                     /protein_end="202"
                     /protein_start="20"
                     /score="125.3"
                     /tool="antismash"
                     /translation="YDYVVVGGGTAGLVIAARLTENPSVKVGVIEAGRNRMDDKQISTP
                     ALYPALIGRPEYDWCMQSVPQPHAGNKTYSMPRGKVLGGSSAINYLMYVRGSKKDYDSW
                     AELGNRGWGWDDLVPYFKKHQMLDIPDETALPKDKQFMPYAAREKYHGNEGPIHTSFND
                     HYMPLEEDFCKAAYDVGGK"
     PFAM_domain     join(18092,18183..18562)
                     /aSDomain="GMC_oxred_C"
                     /aSTool="clusterhmmer"
                     /database="32.0"
                     /db_xref="PF05199.13"
                     /db_xref="GO:0016614"
                     /db_xref="GO:0055114"
                     /description="GMC oxidoreductase"
                     /detection="hmmscan"
                     /domain_id="clusterhmmer_input.path1.gene221_0007"
                     /evalue="1.00E-25"
                     /gene_ontologies="GO:0016614: oxidoreductase activity,
                     acting on CH-OH group of donors"
                     /gene_ontologies="GO:0055114: oxidation-reduction process"
                     /label="input.path1.gene221"
                     /locus_tag="input.path1.gene221"
                     /protein_end="415"
                     /protein_start="288"
                     /score="90.9"
                     /tool="antismash"
                     /translation="DALQPPTIDPGYFRHEADAKILAAGLKWLDEVSKHPLVAKSLGER
                     VLPPPDNTLETEEQRVEYVKNHISTQYHLIGTAAMGEVVNDKLQVMDGKGRVVKGLRVV
                     DASVFPGHVSGNIMSTTYAVAEK"
     CDS             join(20001..23119,23202..23943)
                     /NRPS_PKS="Domain: AMP-binding (13-419). E-value: 4.7e-81.
                     Score: 264.2. Matches aSDomain:
                     nrpspksdomains_input.path1.gene222_AMP-binding.1"
                     /NRPS_PKS="Domain: PP-binding (545-605). E-value: 5.7e-15.
                     Score: 47.4. Matches aSDomain:
                     nrpspksdomains_input.path1.gene222_PP-binding.1"
                     /NRPS_PKS="Domain: TD (655-902). E-value: 1.6e-75. Score:
                     245.2. Matches aSDomain:
                     nrpspksdomains_input.path1.gene222_TD.1"
                     /NRPS_PKS="Domain: PKS_KR (1046-1210). E-value: 4.3e-13.
                     Score: 41.3. Matches aSDomain:
                     nrpspksdomains_input.path1.gene222_PKS_KR.1"
                     /NRPS_PKS="type: NRPS-like protein"
                     /Name="input.path1.gene222"
                     /gene="input.path1.gene222"
                     /gene_functions="biosynthetic (rule-based-clusters)
                     NRPS-like: AMP-binding"
                     /gene_functions="biosynthetic (rule-based-clusters)
                     NRPS-like: PP-binding"
                     /gene_functions="biosynthetic (rule-based-clusters)
                     NRPS-like: NAD_binding_4"
                     /gene_functions="biosynthetic-additional
                     (rule-based-clusters) adh_short"
                     /gene_functions="biosynthetic-additional (smcogs)
                     SMCOG1002:AMP-dependent synthetase and ligase (Score:
                     282.3; E-value: 9.9e-86)"
                     /gene_kind="biosynthetic"
                     /sec_met_domain="AMP-binding (E-value: 4.3e-83, bitscore:
                     274.0, seeds: 400, tool: rule-based-clusters)"
                     /sec_met_domain="PP-binding (E-value: 5.3e-14, bitscore:
                     47.4, seeds: 164, tool: rule-based-clusters)"
                     /sec_met_domain="adh_short (E-value: 2.2e-32, bitscore:
                     107.4, seeds: 230, tool: rule-based-clusters)"
                     /sec_met_domain="NAD_binding_4 (E-value: 2e-65, bitscore:
                     215.2, seeds: 102, tool: rule-based-clusters)"
                     /source="GlimmerHMM"
                     /transl_table=1
                     /translation="MPIIDTTKDLSALFTKQARATPDAVALEDDKHSYTYAELHDKVAA
                     LADRLRAHGVGRDSLVGVLLPRSADYVIACLATLRAGGAFLVLELAYPPDLLADVLDDA
                     RPVVVVTVGAEVGKIKQSVPLITLDENPSSTNGHVQESDLPPLPADTDLEKLCFVAYSS
                     GTTGKPKGIANPHRAAVLSYDLRFGLSDLQPGDRVACNVFFVWEIIRPLLRGATVVAVP
                     DDASYDPHMLVDLLSTKKITETLFTPTLFAAILSRHQNLGNRLPNLKTVWLNGEVVTTD
                     LARRGLKALPNARLLNVYSACETHEVACGDIRDMLDKIDPEALYCPVGPPLVDKKYIYI
                     LNESGQRVEDGTNGELFVGGHLLARGYLNLPETTEKAFTPNPFSSKSGARMYRTGDKAR
                     ILPSGLLEITGRVGAMIKLRGYSVVPGKVENAIVQYLSVSRCAVVAYGEGLDKQLVAYF
                     VQEKDGSSSERPKVEVDNDGRSMSARQVLKPYLAHYMIPHLWVQMEELPTHEVSGKVDL
                     KSLPPPNTRTKSPNGKKNAQEQDPIDIGQITSVWASILGIQASSITPEYNFFDLGGHSL
                     LLADLAARLSNRFGLKIPVARLADPATLNGHLDTVRSVRDGHTAAMQADLPAVLRADSV
                     LEKDIQPTNTKIQALKDAKTVLLTGVTGFLGAFLLRDLLDSTSAKIICLVRFTDASQDE
                     IPAGIARIRRNLLDFGLWSDLIMERVEILPGNLSRRRFGLSPEAFAEVASRVDVIVHAA
                     ATVNLVYPYAALRLPNVIGTKEILRLACQGGATVQYVSTNGVLPPASGQAGWSEDSMLD
                     VEDVPTKLADGYGQTKWVAEQLVLEAARRGLPVKVHRCGTISGHSETGASNAWDLLTAL
                     LVESVRIGHFPDVKGWRAEMTPVDFVSKAIIHLSNQIDADQVIFHLGDPTPVDTSAVFE
                     DLNRLGYPTQPLPFEKWVELWDDKRGSAKGGDGAFTIDILRSGMPSVEFLRDIVVLDNT
                     KTRPHRTAVERPKVDEILLETYTRHWYARGWLPKPPSTANATGGTGQLPKRGPLYGKVA
                     VVMGASSGIGAATATALAREGCHVALAARRLDALEDLKKRIVVREGKVFCQKTDITDRE
                     QVQALVATTEKKLGPIDIFISVSGVMYFTMMKNVQTEEWDRTVDVNCKGLLNCLSSTVP
                     SMLSRGKGHIVAISSDAGRKVFPGLGVYSASKFFVEATLQALRVETAGSGLRVSSFQPG
                     NVATDLLGMSTDAEALQKYGEPSGAKVLDPEDVANAIVYALKQPEHVAVNEVLIEPRDE
                     PI"
     CDS_motif       20037..20084
                     /aSTool="nrps_pks_domains"
                     /database="abmotifs"
                     /detection="hmmscan"
                     /domain_id="nrpspksmotif_input.path1.gene222_0001"
                     /evalue="4.00E+01"
                     /label="NRPS-A_a3"
                     /locus_tag="input.path1.gene222"
                     /protein_end="28"
                     /protein_start="12"
                     /score="-1.8"
                     /tool="antismash"
                     /translation="LFTKQARATPDAVALE"
     aSDomain        20040..21257
                     /aSDomain="AMP-binding"
                     /aSTool="nrps_pks_domains"
                     /database="nrpspksdomains.hmm"
                     /detection="hmmscan"
                     /domain_id="nrpspksdomains_input.path1.gene222_AMP-binding.
                     1"
                     /evalue="4.70E-81"
                     /label="input.path1.gene222_AMP-binding.1"
                     /locus_tag="input.path1.gene222"
                     /protein_end="419"
                     /protein_start="13"
                     /score="264.2"
                     /specificity="consensus: ala"
                     /tool="antismash"
                     /translation="FTKQARATPDAVALEDDKHSYTYAELHDKVAALADRLRAHGVGRD
                     SLVGVLLPRSADYVIACLATLRAGGAFLVLELAYPPDLLADVLDDARPVVVVTVGAEVG
                     KIKQSVPLITLDENPSSTNGHVQESDLPPLPADTDLEKLCFVAYSSGTTGKPKGIANPH
                     RAAVLSYDLRFGLSDLQPGDRVACNVFFVWEIIRPLLRGATVVAVPDDASYDPHMLVDL
                     LSTKKITETLFTPTLFAAILSRHQNLGNRLPNLKTVWLNGEVVTTDLARRGLKALPNAR
                     LLNVYSACETHEVACGDIRDMLDKIDPEALYCPVGPPLVDKKYIYILNESGQRVEDGTN
                     GELFVGGHLLARGYLNLPETTEKAFTPNPFSSKSGARMYRTGDKARILPSGLLEITGRV
                     GAMIKLR"
     PFAM_domain     20040..21257
                     /aSDomain="AMP-binding"
                     /aSTool="clusterhmmer"
                     /database="32.0"
                     /db_xref="PF00501.28"
                     /db_xref="GO:0003824"
                     /description="AMP-binding enzyme"
                     /detection="hmmscan"
                     /domain_id="clusterhmmer_input.path1.gene222_0008"
                     /evalue="2.70E-75"
                     /gene_ontologies="GO:0003824: catalytic activity"
                     /label="input.path1.gene222"
                     /locus_tag="input.path1.gene222"
                     /protein_end="419"
                     /protein_start="13"
                     /score="253.6"
                     /tool="antismash"
                     /translation="FTKQARATPDAVALEDDKHSYTYAELHDKVAALADRLRAHGVGRD
                     SLVGVLLPRSADYVIACLATLRAGGAFLVLELAYPPDLLADVLDDARPVVVVTVGAEVG
                     KIKQSVPLITLDENPSSTNGHVQESDLPPLPADTDLEKLCFVAYSSGTTGKPKGIANPH
                     RAAVLSYDLRFGLSDLQPGDRVACNVFFVWEIIRPLLRGATVVAVPDDASYDPHMLVDL
                     LSTKKITETLFTPTLFAAILSRHQNLGNRLPNLKTVWLNGEVVTTDLARRGLKALPNAR
                     LLNVYSACETHEVACGDIRDMLDKIDPEALYCPVGPPLVDKKYIYILNESGQRVEDGTN
                     GELFVGGHLLARGYLNLPETTEKAFTPNPFSSKSGARMYRTGDKARILPSGLLEITGRV
                     GAMIKLR"
     aSModule        20040..22706
                     /complete
                     /domains="nrpspksdomains_input.path1.gene222_AMP-binding.1"
                     /domains="nrpspksdomains_input.path1.gene222_PP-binding.1"
                     /domains="nrpspksdomains_input.path1.gene222_TD.1"
                     /final_module
                     /locus_tags="input.path1.gene222"
                     /monomer_pairings="ala -> ala"
                     /starter_module
                     /tool="antismash"
                     /type="nrps"
     CDS_motif       20472..20528
                     /aSTool="nrps_pks_domains"
                     /database="abmotifs"
                     /detection="hmmscan"
                     /domain_id="nrpspksmotif_input.path1.gene222_0002"
                     /evalue="6.40E-06"
                     /label="NRPS-A_a3"
                     /locus_tag="input.path1.gene222"
                     /protein_end="176"
                     /protein_start="157"
                     /score="18.8"
                     /tool="antismash"
                     /translation="FVAYSSGTTGKPKGIANPH"
     CDS_motif       21051..21134
                     /aSTool="nrps_pks_domains"
                     /database="abmotifs"
                     /detection="hmmscan"
                     /domain_id="nrpspksmotif_input.path1.gene222_0003"
                     /evalue="2.20E-10"
                     /label="NRPS-A_a6"
                     /locus_tag="input.path1.gene222"
                     /protein_end="378"
                     /protein_start="350"
                     /score="32.8"
                     /tool="antismash"
                     /translation="GTNGELFVGGHLLARGYLNLPETTEKAF"
     PFAM_domain     21636..21806
                     /aSDomain="PP-binding"
                     /aSTool="clusterhmmer"
                     /database="32.0"
                     /db_xref="PF00550.25"
                     /description="Phosphopantetheine attachment site"
                     /detection="hmmscan"
                     /domain_id="clusterhmmer_input.path1.gene222_0009"
                     /evalue="1.60E-12"
                     /label="input.path1.gene222"
                     /locus_tag="input.path1.gene222"
                     /protein_end="602"
                     /protein_start="545"
                     /score="47.6"
                     /tool="antismash"
                     /translation="QITSVWASILGIQASSITPEYNFFDLGGHSLLLADLAARLSNRFG
                     LKIPVARLADPA"
     aSDomain        21636..21815
                     /aSDomain="PP-binding"
                     /aSTool="nrps_pks_domains"
                     /database="nrpspksdomains.hmm"
                     /detection="hmmscan"
                     /domain_id="nrpspksdomains_input.path1.gene222_PP-binding.1
                     "
                     /evalue="5.70E-15"
                     /label="input.path1.gene222_PP-binding.1"
                     /locus_tag="input.path1.gene222"
                     /protein_end="605"
                     /protein_start="545"
                     /score="47.4"
                     /tool="antismash"
                     /translation="QITSVWASILGIQASSITPEYNFFDLGGHSLLLADLAARLSNRFG
                     LKIPVARLADPATLN"
     aSDomain        21963..23042
                     /aSDomain="TIGR01746"
                     /aSTool="tigrfam"
                     /description="Thioester-redct: thioester reductase domain"
                     /detection="hmmscan"
                     /domain_id="TIGRFam_input.path1.gene222_0001"
                     /evalue="2.60E-81"
                     /identifier="TIGR01746"
                     /label="input.path1.gene222"
                     /locus_tag="input.path1.gene222"
                     /protein_end="1014"
                     /protein_start="654"
                     /score="271.7"
                     /tool="antismash"
                     /translation="TVLLTGVTGFLGAFLLRDLLDSTSAKIICLVRFTDASQDEIPAGI
                     ARIRRNLLDFGLWSDLIMERVEILPGNLSRRRFGLSPEAFAEVASRVDVIVHAAATVNL
                     VYPYAALRLPNVIGTKEILRLACQGGATVQYVSTNGVLPPASGQAGWSEDSMLDVEDVP
                     TKLADGYGQTKWVAEQLVLEAARRGLPVKVHRCGTISGHSETGASNAWDLLTALLVESV
                     RIGHFPDVKGWRAEMTPVDFVSKAIIHLSNQIDADQVIFHLGDPTPVDTSAVFEDLNRL
                     GYPTQPLPFEKWVELWDDKRGSAKGGDGAFTIDILRSGMPSVEFLRDIVVLDNTKTRPH
                     RTAVERPKVDEILLETYTRH"
     aSDomain        21966..22706
                     /aSDomain="TD"
                     /aSTool="nrps_pks_domains"
                     /database="nrpspksdomains.hmm"
                     /detection="hmmscan"
                     /domain_id="nrpspksdomains_input.path1.gene222_TD.1"
                     /evalue="1.60E-75"
                     /label="input.path1.gene222_TD.1"
                     /locus_tag="input.path1.gene222"
                     /protein_end="902"
                     /protein_start="655"
                     /score="245.2"
                     /tool="antismash"
                     /translation="VLLTGVTGFLGAFLLRDLLDSTSAKIICLVRFTDASQDEIPAGIA
                     RIRRNLLDFGLWSDLIMERVEILPGNLSRRRFGLSPEAFAEVASRVDVIVHAAATVNLV
                     YPYAALRLPNVIGTKEILRLACQGGATVQYVSTNGVLPPASGQAGWSEDSMLDVEDVPT
                     KLADGYGQTKWVAEQLVLEAARRGLPVKVHRCGTISGHSETGASNAWDLLTALLVESVR
                     IGHFPDVKGWRAEMTPVDFVSKAII"
     PFAM_domain     21972..22703
                     /aSDomain="NAD_binding_4"
                     /aSTool="clusterhmmer"
                     /database="32.0"
                     /db_xref="PF07993.12"
                     /description="Male sterility protein"
                     /detection="hmmscan"
                     /domain_id="clusterhmmer_input.path1.gene222_0010"
                     /evalue="3.60E-63"
                     /label="input.path1.gene222"
                     /locus_tag="input.path1.gene222"
                     /protein_end="901"
                     /protein_start="657"
                     /score="213.2"
                     /tool="antismash"
                     /translation="LTGVTGFLGAFLLRDLLDSTSAKIICLVRFTDASQDEIPAGIARI
                     RRNLLDFGLWSDLIMERVEILPGNLSRRRFGLSPEAFAEVASRVDVIVHAAATVNLVYP
                     YAALRLPNVIGTKEILRLACQGGATVQYVSTNGVLPPASGQAGWSEDSMLDVEDVPTKL
                     ADGYGQTKWVAEQLVLEAARRGLPVKVHRCGTISGHSETGASNAWDLLTALLVESVRIG
                     HFPDVKGWRAEMTPVDFVSKAI"
     PFAM_domain     23218..23790
                     /aSDomain="adh_short"
                     /aSTool="clusterhmmer"
                     /database="32.0"
                     /db_xref="PF00106.25"
                     /description="short chain dehydrogenase"
                     /detection="hmmscan"
                     /domain_id="clusterhmmer_input.path1.gene222_0011"
                     /evalue="6.50E-50"
                     /label="input.path1.gene222"
                     /locus_tag="input.path1.gene222"
                     /protein_end="1236"
                     /protein_start="1045"
                     /score="169.3"
                     /tool="antismash"
                     /translation="KVAVVMGASSGIGAATATALAREGCHVALAARRLDALEDLKKRIV
                     VREGKVFCQKTDITDREQVQALVATTEKKLGPIDIFISVSGVMYFTMMKNVQTEEWDRT
                     VDVNCKGLLNCLSSTVPSMLSRGKGHIVAISSDAGRKVFPGLGVYSASKFFVEATLQAL
                     RVETAGSGLRVSSFQPGNVATDLLGMST"
     aSDomain        23221..23712
                     /aSDomain="PKS_KR"
                     /aSTool="nrps_pks_domains"
                     /database="nrpspksdomains.hmm"
                     /detection="hmmscan"
                     /domain_id="nrpspksdomains_input.path1.gene222_PKS_KR.1"
                     /evalue="4.30E-13"
                     /label="input.path1.gene222_PKS_KR.1"
                     /locus_tag="input.path1.gene222"
                     /protein_end="1210"
                     /protein_start="1046"
                     /score="41.3"
                     /specificity="KR activity: inactive"
                     /specificity="KR stereochemistry: C2"
                     /tool="antismash"
                     /translation="VAVVMGASSGIGAATATALAREGCHVALAARRLDALEDLKKRIVV
                     REGKVFCQKTDITDREQVQALVATTEKKLGPIDIFISVSGVMYFTMMKNVQTEEWDRTV
                     DVNCKGLLNCLSSTVPSMLSRGKGHIVAISSDAGRKVFPGLGVYSASKFFVEATLQALR
                     V"
     aSModule        23221..23712
                     /domains="nrpspksdomains_input.path1.gene222_PKS_KR.1"
                     /incomplete
                     /locus_tags="input.path1.gene222"
                     /tool="antismash"
                     /type="pks"
     CDS             complement(join(23940..24008,24230..24604,24700..24904,
                     24962..25638,25649..25837))
                     /Name="input.path1.gene223"
                     /gene="input.path1.gene223"
                     /gene_functions="transport (smcogs) SMCOG1106:major
                     facilitator transporter (Score: 243.9; E-value: 4e-74)"
                     /gene_kind="transport"
                     /source="GlimmerHMM"
                     /transl_table=1
                     /translation="MAADANSMEKQQVLTDSKASPSLTSGERVVDRAAERRLVRKLDLR
                     IIPVLWILYLCNFIDRANLFELLSFLVDTSQIGNAKIAGMEKELHLIGQRFNICVWVFN
                     LGYLVAGIPCTILFKKYGPKSLCVMMILWAITVIGCGLVRTWEQLVITRLLEGICESAF
                     ISGAAYLIGAYYTTAEYLGRYVIFLTAGIIAGAVNGFISSLIARMDGVSGYGAWRWIFI
                     IEGVLTIAIALACWFFVPPFPEDCTFLHGAEKELMLQRVREGGHNAHDSITFRDALKEL
                     ADWKIWAGVAMNLGVTENANSLANFQPTILKGLGYTATSAQVHTIPVYLTGAAVSVIVC
                     LISERFNHRYAFYLLGCAILASGLIIEVVYPPSAGTRYAGMFLIACGAYVAMPISIIWV
                     SINAGSGYKRAIAIAAIINFGTAGAFVSSNVFLFKETPRFHTGFSTGLGLTCMGATAAT
                     IYFVGCWMINNQRKKAGGETSTEPDRAHTPKIARTIIIAKYSQLAI"
     PFAM_domain     complement(join(24398..24604,24700..24904,24962..25638,
                     25649..25687))
                     /aSDomain="MFS_1"
                     /aSTool="clusterhmmer"
                     /database="32.0"
                     /db_xref="PF07690.16"
                     /db_xref="GO:0055085"
                     /description="Major Facilitator Superfamily"
                     /detection="hmmscan"
                     /domain_id="clusterhmmer_input.path1.gene223_0012"
                     /evalue="1.60E-21"
                     /gene_ontologies="GO:0055085: transmembrane transport"
                     /label="input.path1.gene223"
                     /locus_tag="input.path1.gene223"
                     /protein_end="426"
                     /protein_start="50"
                     /score="76.6"
                     /tool="antismash"
                     /translation="WILYLCNFIDRANLFELLSFLVDTSQIGNAKIAGMEKELHLIGQR
                     FNICVWVFNLGYLVAGIPCTILFKKYGPKSLCVMMILWAITVIGCGLVRTWEQLVITRL
                     LEGICESAFISGAAYLIGAYYTTAEYLGRYVIFLTAGIIAGAVNGFISSLIARMDGVSG
                     YGAWRWIFIIEGVLTIAIALACWFFVPPFPEDCTFLHGAEKELMLQRVREGGHNAHDSI
                     TFRDALKELADWKIWAGVAMNLGVTENANSLANFQPTILKGLGYTATSAQVHTIPVYLT
                     GAAVSVIVCLISERFNHRYAFYLLGCAILASGLIIEVVYPPSAGTRYAGMFLIACGAYV
                     AMPISIIWVSINAGSGYKRAIAIAAIINFGTAGAFV"
     CDS             complement(join(28405..28667,29695..30501,31558..32144,
                     32199..32255,32303..32355))
                     /Name="input.path1.gene224"
                     /gene="input.path1.gene224"
                     /gene_functions="other (smcogs) SMCOG1087:hypothetical
                     protein (Score: 129.1; E-value: 4.2e-39)"
                     /gene_kind="other"
                     /source="GlimmerHMM"
                     /transl_table=1
                     /translation="MSAQYGWAASQVLEYEIVSVQGTQRGGNNFGIITNYRLQGQRQGN
                     IWGGNLVFLRTPEKDKKLLKAVRDFTEYNTDPKAAVIVTAERTNVNVVDSWIIFLFYDG
                     PSPPPGKFDNFTDVNPLLDTTRQRTYADLMALSNWVVLKGEVVDIATETIPIPSAEDEV
                     KVMEGLHNHWRNVTDTTLLEPGIVASIAWQPFPKAIAREARARSPDLIEADDSAHRIII
                     EMNYAFTLQSSESLLARLLLQSLISNMSSAPSAKEFNLAIVGGGISGLALAIALQKHNV
                     PITVYESAGSFGEIGAGVGFEANFVRTMERISPGIRDGFLRCSNNVKSDPPKWFDVRIA
                     DTRVADSEGFVHKKEGGKIKLGEPIFTIPAREGPRGGVHRAHFLDELIKLLPPGIAQFK
                     KKLVDITEAGGGDAVLHFADGSTAQHTAVIGCDGIKSRTREIVLGKEEARPYFSGKYAY
                     RGIIPMQKAVEFMGDEQARTPQMYCGYKGHVLTFPIANGTIFNDSQVGSLSLSVCGRVA
                     MRRVVMRHMKKPMLNRTIRLMRFPKDMLSFMIMGRGRKKIIKSIVRLDIAFVHLVLLDG
                     VIVWNKERTDAM"
     PFAM_domain     complement(30320..30415)
                     /aSDomain="NAD_binding_8"
                     /aSTool="clusterhmmer"
                     /database="32.0"
                     /db_xref="PF13450.6"
                     /description="NAD(P)-binding Rossmann-like domain"
                     /detection="hmmscan"
                     /domain_id="clusterhmmer_input.path1.gene224_0013"
                     /evalue="3.90E-06"
                     /label="input.path1.gene224"
                     /locus_tag="input.path1.gene224"
                     /protein_end="293"
                     /protein_start="261"
                     /score="27.0"
                     /tool="antismash"
                     /translation="IVGGGISGLALAIALQKHNVPITVYESAGSFG"
     CDS             complement(join(41844..42716,42903..42980))
                     /Name="input.path1.gene225"
                     /gene="input.path1.gene225"
                     /phase="0"
                     /source="GlimmerHMM"
                     /transl_table=1
                     /translation="MSTEEEQYDDGAMGAPGAPTPVSALERQLEQIKGISEQKAGKLLQ
                     EAAKLVPMGFTTATEMHQRRSELISITTGSKQLDTLLAGGIETGSITEIFGEFRTGKSQ
                     ICHTLAVTCQLPFDMGGGEGKCLYIDTEGTFRPVRLLAVANRYGLSGEEVLDNIAYARA
                     YHSDHQLELLNQAAQMMTETRFSLLVVDSATSLYRTDFAGRGELASRQTHLAKFMRTLQ
                     RLADEFGIAVVITNQVVAQVDGGPSAMFNPDPKKPIGGNIIAHASTTRLSLRKGRGETR
                     VCKIYDSPCLPESDCLFAINEDGIGDPKEKDLENH"
     aSDomain        complement(join(41865..42716,42903..42905))
                     /aSDomain="TIGR02239"
                     /aSTool="tigrfam"
                     /description="recomb_RAD51: DNA repair protein RAD51"
                     /detection="hmmscan"
                     /domain_id="TIGRFam_input.path1.gene225_0002"
                     /evalue="6.80E-163"
                     /identifier="TIGR02239"
                     /label="input.path1.gene225"
                     /locus_tag="input.path1.gene225"
                     /protein_end="310"
                     /protein_start="25"
                     /score="539.1"
                     /tool="antismash"
                     /translation="ERQLEQIKGISEQKAGKLLQEAAKLVPMGFTTATEMHQRRSELIS
                     ITTGSKQLDTLLAGGIETGSITEIFGEFRTGKSQICHTLAVTCQLPFDMGGGEGKCLYI
                     DTEGTFRPVRLLAVANRYGLSGEEVLDNIAYARAYHSDHQLELLNQAAQMMTETRFSLL
                     VVDSATSLYRTDFAGRGELASRQTHLAKFMRTLQRLADEFGIAVVITNQVVAQVDGGPS
                     AMFNPDPKKPIGGNIIAHASTTRLSLRKGRGETRVCKIYDSPCLPESDCLFAINEDGIG
                     DPKE"
     PFAM_domain     complement(41874..42638)
                     /aSDomain="Rad51"
                     /aSTool="clusterhmmer"
                     /database="32.0"
                     /db_xref="PF08423.11"
                     /description="Rad51"
                     /detection="hmmscan"
                     /domain_id="clusterhmmer_input.path1.gene225_0014"
                     /evalue="3.10E-129"
                     /label="input.path1.gene225"
                     /locus_tag="input.path1.gene225"
                     /protein_end="307"
                     /protein_start="52"
                     /score="429.7"
                     /tool="antismash"
                     /translation="MGFTTATEMHQRRSELISITTGSKQLDTLLAGGIETGSITEIFGE
                     FRTGKSQICHTLAVTCQLPFDMGGGEGKCLYIDTEGTFRPVRLLAVANRYGLSGEEVLD
                     NIAYARAYHSDHQLELLNQAAQMMTETRFSLLVVDSATSLYRTDFAGRGELASRQTHLA
                     KFMRTLQRLADEFGIAVVITNQVVAQVDGGPSAMFNPDPKKPIGGNIIAHASTTRLSLR
                     KGRGETRVCKIYDSPCLPESDCLFAINEDGIGD"
ORIGIN
        1 taaatttccc cgagtagtgt tccatcgcag gtgatatcag cgacagtgat ttctccggtc
       61 caagtacaat tgttctcttt agacaacggg gcgccgtctg gcgaccattt tgcgttgtat
      121 gaataagtag atggtccttg gataagcgtt acatccacgc tatagctttg aggttcggat
      181 atagttgtgt tgcttagtgt cgtggtataa ttccacgcgt cacttgccga gtaggtcgta
      241 gcggtagagt ctgagcttaa aagggtaaaa gtagtgatcg acacccattg ataaccaagc
      301 acggtaatga cggaggcaga tggggaagtg atagtgactg tatctgcccc gacgtttgga
      361 attgctgcga gcagaacagt aagcagtaaa agtctcattt tgatgttgat gagcgagtga
      421 tggggataac atcttgggga agtgtagggg aacgaaggcg ggtgatgccg aataaccggt
      481 tcgcagacac gtgaacactc gatggcttgg ctatttgggg gcgagaccgc tcttgggttt
      541 cttggacaat cactgttttc gtattgttca atactatctg agcgttcgcc tgcctaccca
      601 tatgcgagat gtgggtcaaa gcccaggttc agagcctgtg taccgtcgga tccagtcttt
      661 tgagtccccg gaagttcatt tcgctcacgc acttggtcta aatgttcatc tgatgatcgg
      721 gtgaaaagag catcgaagcc aagtctcaga gctgaggaag attccttgaa atttctagta
      781 aagaagtctt ctagccaacc tgccgacggt cggaccccac tggcaacaag tccgaggact
      841 gaggcgacta ccccaggatg cttcattatc agtctgcgca acacgggaga gccaaaaatt
      901 ctgatcgaca aggcagtcac ttccaggcat gtaggcaatt ttttcaatac gtctacagtc
      961 ctctggccta agatgtggct ccatttggcg acatcggtga cttgcatcac tacagtgtat
     1021 ggaggctcat agttccaatt gcaatggaaa ctggacatga gtacttcctc tggggactgc
     1081 atcaagcttt cgttgatagt gtatgctgag aaatgtagga atatgtcgaa gacgtctttc
     1141 gaacgtacaa taagctctcc gggatcagac atgtcatctt gaaattctcc gcgtgtatcg
     1201 agtattgctt gtaaatgtac gtcaggatca agctcaacct cagaagggta tagtgctaca
     1261 cgagcttctc tgtctacgca caagataaca ccgactgaat gcttggcatg cgagtaatgt
     1321 gtgattgaga gtatgggcgc gcccgtttcg ctatagtact ttgaggaatc gctagaggct
     1381 ccgtcttcca cggggtaaag acgctggacc gagaagccgg ccatttccat ttgcaagtcg
     1441 ttcagaatga gttctttccc ttgcaataca tttcgagaga agacagtccg ttcttttatg
     1501 atcatttgtt caatgtggta ttcgggtagc ttcaaatgga gccagggacc agataatcta
     1561 aaacccgtgc ttgcctgacg ccaaacttgg tgcgggaaaa gcagagtgtc agcaaacata
     1621 cgtgaaaatc tattgttgcc tatacgaaac acaatgatag ctgggctttc accttgttct
     1681 ctatttccgt cataacccag gagggcgaag taggtattcg ggatgttgcg gatctgggcc
     1741 agaggcagcg aaatctggat gccgagattg gtcaggctcc agggagtagc tgcctccttt
     1801 atccacacgg aagtcggtgg gcgccagtca taagtctgcc acggaacctg cttgacccaa
     1861 cctcggccct ctttcctgaa cggcatttgt ccgtcgatcc aggatgcaaa ggacgaagga
     1921 tgacgtgcga tgagaccgtg aaaagaagca cgtgtattct cggcactttc ccaggcgaag
     1981 agacttcgat cgtccgagtt gcgcatgatc tcctcctgca gcctcctgaa ggcattatcc
     2041 ccttccccat agagcaaagg catggagact tggaatatgc caagcataca ataggccgtg
     2101 tcctcggggc gcgttgcact ccgctttgat gcccacgaca tgcgctgtgc aatgagccaa
     2161 tcgttcgggt tgaacgagac gaagacatcg gctgaggcta tcccagtggc gccccacaag
     2221 cctgggtaca ttacagggtc agtccgggca ccaagcgact cccaggtctg tgagtagaag
     2281 atgacttctg gcggggctaa tagttcctgc agtgtccacg ctctttggaa ccagtcgctc
     2341 gactggaact cgaacatgtt ccgaacatct gctaggtagg cataacagac gtgggcgtgg
     2401 gcgtagtatc ggtacatgga gttgatggct tcggaaaact cgacgtggtt agtcttatcg
     2461 atgcatattg tatccgccca caagtacgaa atgttgtctc gcaaagcttg ggtcttcgca
     2521 aggtggatct tgtggaagcc ctcttctgcg tggcgatgcc gatgttgagg tcctggtagg
     2581 tgggttcggc atcctgctcg aaccatctgt gggagagaat ggcatacggc ggaacgtcac
     2641 ccaggtactg ctcgagttgg agcgtgtggc agttcaggag ccgcatggtt gatcatggcg
     2701 tgcagacgga atcacgttca catggacacg ggcgcccggg cggtggatga aaagaagacg
     2761 gagaggaagt tgcatggggt cggaggaagg catgctcatg cttactaagc ggggcatgtt
     2821 gctccgacgc ccgatggatg ccgcccgcga ggttcccgag ctccagcgtt gaagctttgc
     2881 cccgtcgtca ccagcatcca cacgacacaa tggcgtcgcg aacccgcctc atggcctcga
     2941 cggcctcggg cttgcttcgc tcctcgcgcc ccatgctctc ctcgcggacc gctgccccgc
     3001 tcgccctccg caccttcagc gccaccacct cgtgcgccgc ctccaacacg ggcaacccgc
     3061 tcgcctcgtt cgtttcctcc aattcgcagc ccacgtactt ctcctcctcc aacagcctcc
     3121 ccgccaacac catcatccgc ttcgtgcccc agcagacggc atggatcgtc gagcgcatgg
     3181 gcaagttcca ccggatactg cagcctggcc tggccttgct ggtgcccata atcgaccgca
     3241 ttgcctacgt gaagagcctg aaggagaacg ccctcgagat cccgagccag agtgccatca
     3301 ccgccgacaa tgtcaccctg gagctggacg gcgtgctgta cacgagggtg tttgacgctt
     3361 acaaggcgag gtaggcctgt tccgccctcg aagacgccat gctgggagcg ctgacacaga
     3421 gccagctatg gagtcgaaga tgccgagtac gccatctcgc aactcgccca aaccaccatg
     3481 cgctcggaga tcggccagct cagtctggac cacgtcctga aggagcgtgc caacctcaac
     3541 gcgaacatca ccgccgccat aaacgaggca gcccaggatt ggggcgtcac ctgcctgcgc
     3601 tacgagatcc gtgacatcca cgcccccgag cccgtcgtcg aagccatgca ccgtcaggtc
     3661 accgccgagc gctccaagcg cgccgagatc ctcgagtccg aaggtcagcg acagtccgcc
     3721 atcaacattg ctgagggaaa gaagcagtcg gtcatcctcg cctccgaagc cctgcgtgct
     3781 gagcagatca acatggcgag cggagaggct gaagccattc tgctcaaggc acaagctact
     3841 gcccgtggaa tcgacgccgt cgctcaatcc atcgcccagg gcaaggacgc tgcccagaat
     3901 gccgtatcgc tgtctgtggc agagaagtac gtggatgcct tcgccaacct ggccaaggaa
     3961 ggcacaagcg tcgttgtgcc aggaaacgta ggcgacattg gcggcatgat tgcgagcgcc
     4021 atggcggtat acggcaaggt aaacgatgcc aacgcaaaga gtgtcgcctc acggatggtg
     4081 cagggcggcc aggacactgc agcaggcagg aagattgcgg agctcgaagc tgagctggac
     4141 gctgttgaga acgagactgg cggcgtacaa aacgccatca acaaagctat ggaccagcgg
     4201 ttgaacaaga agtaaggtgc atcgggcaaa ggaaggctat tggagaacgg agtattggac
     4261 acaaagtgta tattatcgcg atgtatcagt accgcatcag gcatcggctt cattgggtag
     4321 gacaggccca tctggtcaaa agcagcattt gttcatgttg tgggatctct tctccgctag
     4381 aaagatctct tcttttaaca aattaataca aagacagtat atattctgcc ggtcccatgc
     4441 tgctttatgg acagcctagc cttcccacaa cctccgcaat taggtcggcg atttgttctc
     4501 catcctccca aacctcatca tgccccattg tcaaatccct atattccacc gtctttgcat
     4561 cctccttagc atcctcaccg cgcacccatc cttcatggag gtactttcct aacatggccc
     4621 cctctgctgc gactcaacca atgcatcttc catgctgtag cccagcacaa ccaacctccc
     4681 ccaaagatcc atcttcccca ttcttaccgg tgacaccttc tcccactccc gcggctcctg
     4741 gccaaaagcc ccctccacaa tctgccgata gatggccgcg atattttccg ggcacccagg
     4801 cgaattgtgg ttgtccagga acgcagggac gtcatatatc cccgcgagca agaccagccc
     4861 ctctagattc ctctgcaccg tcgattgaga tccagatatg agaggtagtt gaagcaggag
     4921 cgtcgcgccg cacgaatgtc cgatgccgat ccatcgctcg actttgtact cttgcatcag
     4981 aaattccagc gcagtgtgta cgtcctggac gtgtgaaggg tggcgaacgt ttctgttctg
     5041 gtcatctggt gcactgggat ccgtcgcgtg gcttgggtag ggggagaggc ggtagttgag
     5101 ggaggcgatg ccttggatgt gcccccgatc tattaggttt ccatgcttct tgacgagggc
     5161 cctgatcgtt gggataacgc agagagagtc ttgcgtggga tcgcgccaag cgcctccgtg
     5221 aacgtataca atccatgtgg atttgagggt aggagaatgt ttgggagatt gttctgggag
     5281 ccagatgtcc agattttgga gccgtgttgc gtgaaatttg taagggacgg aagggaggta
     5341 cgcaaggcct ggaatgttag ggtcacggga gtaagacatg gttggaatgt ggatgtgttt
     5401 gtttttatgg gtttaaaaag agaggcgcgg gtgcttggtc tcagctcagt gttattcttt
     5461 catacaattg ttgagtatgg tccatccgaa aattctaaat agtggttgat gtctttttgg
     5521 cccggttaca gttgctgctg atgaggccaa gggagatttt gtgccaggta gatgcgatgg
     5581 cggggtagta gtggcagtag tggctcggac taataataat caactgtaca gcaacacaaa
     5641 taaacagcac ttgatacatg gatagattca gactagattc gattctaggt ttccagcctc
     5701 tttatctcga cctataaatg tgaaaacata tcaactccac agtagctaca gtatagattt
     5761 acgcatgccc ccagcttagt atcacggata tgtataatat gctaacactg ccgataactg
     5821 gtaggtcata tacagttccc gaaaaactca agacagagtg atgaaaatca atctgaagtc
     5881 cgcatcattc cggcacacct catcctttcg cctcctacta gcatagttct caacacagac
     5941 ttcagagcta cccctcttgt tcgtacgggc ttcctcttcc ctgcatgatg ttgcacaggt
     6001 catctcttcg gtctcagagt ctcctgcgct catagcgcct tcacattcgg ctcgcctatc
     6061 ttgataacgt aactcaggat gatcaccaac ggctcagtct tgctcgggtt gctggtgtgt
     6121 acatgtcgct cgtctgcgcg atcgacaaaa gtgtctcccg ccttgtagta ttccatctca
     6181 ccaccctccc attgagagta gtgctcgcca gaaacaacgt agcccagccc tacttcgggg
     6241 tgattgtgaa gcacgccttc gacgcctggg ggaaattcga gcttgacaat ccgattctcg
     6301 tagccgggaa gcccagggac tgggagcgcg tggaggatgg tgcgtttgac ctctgccatt
     6361 tctcgttcaa acctaggttt cgagtagaat aattataata ccgaagtgaa gatgtgattg
     6421 tttatgatat ctcctgcttt ttatctcgat tgctcaattg acggttctat acaattatac
     6481 ttatgccgca agcacgggca gttcttgtac tcgtagaagc gtgattacgt gtaaacgccg
     6541 gggtttgttg cttacccaga tggacagctt taaccgtcgc atctcgcatc ccgcatagct
     6601 gtgccctgta gctgaaatca ccatgattcc ctcaatgcag cttacaaaag cgcacgaata
     6661 aagcgactcc ctagagatgc aaaccgtcca gcgtggcttt gatagtgctt ataaacgagt
     6721 tgtatgtatt tcaaaccaac cttgacttct cctgaattgt catcaattcg caccaatgat
     6781 tgcgatcttc actccagaaa actgaacgtc gctgattcat gcttcgaggt gacttttatc
     6841 acgttatata ttggaaaagg gctaaaacat tcgcatattg cttttgggct cttcgatgtt
     6901 gtctctatgc tgtggctttg cttcaacgac attggcccag acgattttag acttggtgaa
     6961 taggacacaa gaggttaata agctcaagta atagagcttt cgctagccaa caacctcgtt
     7021 gtgattcgta ggggttttac agattatccg ctcgacgaac caacaatatt tcaacggatt
     7081 ttagaagcac tgtggcacga tggcaataat caaagtttag tccaatttgg ttccattcca
     7141 ccttgcggtg atgactatga tagtacccat tttccatccc aacattccaa tcaatattac
     7201 gcattaaaac atcaagtcga ggacatgcca gccatgctcc gtgcaatgca cacccgaggt
     7261 atcttaaagg atcgaatagc tgctattcaa catagcaacg aaagcgacgc gacgcgaaaa
     7321 caaaattatg caagacacca agctgaattc tctacaagaa agcagcaagg agaccagcac
     7381 cgatcatacc agctgcgacc tggacgttgg cggcagcgcc aggagcattg gaagaagagg
     7441 ggtggcgccg gtctgttcag caccagtgcc ggtaggcttg tcggactcgt cagagccaga
     7501 ggtgccagta gggcggctag agccagaacc accagtggtc ttagcgccgg tggcggtagg
     7561 aacgttgtag atgatggtgg tggagttgtt ggcgctgacg acgacctgag tggtagagtt
     7621 gttgcccagg ggaacgacaa cggtgttgat gccagagggc acggcaggga tgctgacata
     7681 gggagggagg gaggtagcga ccagagggat ggaagtgtca accgcaggct ggttgggctg
     7741 ggagctagca gcagcgggct gggaggtctc aacattaggc tggccagtca cgacgccgag
     7801 gctgttggtc tgctggagga aggtggtctg ggggaaagca tcgaccgagg actgttcact
     7861 gttagggagt gcaagcaatt ggaattgagt cgccacaaga cttacggagg gtgcctcaga
     7921 ggtggcagga gccgacgact cggcagcaga ggactcatcc tgagcgaaag caacagccgc
     7981 gaaggcagag acgaagaagg tagcggcgcg cattttggtt gttgatgttt gttgatatta
     8041 agtaaagact tgaatgtatt atatagataa gattaacgat ggactggacg agacgtctat
     8101 caagcgatgg gatggatgga ccaagcgaat ggatgaagat tcaccactct caggagacgc
     8161 gtcgcccttt tattcaagcc catggggcct ccatcctgca gacggaaaag gcttgcccct
     8221 gttctcgctt ccctgcgcca ccctggccta gcaacggcgc cgtcagggcg gcccacacca
     8281 ataataggac cgctttgtcc gcgcgctcca gccctcccga ggcgatgctg gcctttctca
     8341 tttccataac ggaggttggt gctgatcgag ctgctagggt tatgcgccat tgctgtcacg
     8401 gctgcccggc ttgcgagatg atcaaggtgc cagagtcatg tctccttagc gggaagagga
     8461 tttctcggcc aactcctctg ctgctatggt tgtccatgtc tggggtatac acaggtgctg
     8521 gcctgcagtg gcgccatgtt gcttcggaaa caaatcgttc tcgcgacgat cacagaagca
     8581 tgagctgcaa gcacgccaac cacggttcct tttccgtcgt cccttggcca agagggcact
     8641 gaagaagcat gaactcatca gacctcctgt tccgacaatt actccatgtc aattgcaatg
     8701 cgatgccagc atgcctatta atatccgcca tctcgttctg tttgcgacgg atccactgaa
     8761 actggtgtgt gtggggcgtg agcaggccat agctcgtgtg gtgtcaccgc aacggggaat
     8821 cgagatcctc attgccactt tccaatactt tcgatcattc gttgtgtttc ttcaatattc
     8881 gatcctcggt ttcatttgat gttgtgatgc agatggacgg agtgccttgc aagcttacga
     8941 cgcagtgcgg cgttactgag tggggtcagc cccaggtcag ctggagcgga gtacgagccg
     9001 cgcgaaacct ctgtcgacgg ttcgtgccat gtcatgctca cgcctgacgt agaacctatg
     9061 actaatgggt tttgtcctga ataatgtact tatcgacaaa tatccgattt aagcgagtgc
     9121 actctctcct cttgggaatg ttgtgcgacg gacacaatgt gtatcgagag aatcaacttc
     9181 gttgaacggt tctaggactg gactcggtgt ctggcatagc aacacagcag acaacaaggt
     9241 tttcactaat cttcttgttc ttgaaatcgc acatattgta cccactcttc ggtcgagcta
     9301 ctggacctga tacattcttt tcctctctgt ataatacgaa aatatcattt aaaaatgcac
     9361 tgtcaagtag tatttaactc gcctcatgat gctaacccac ttatttatgc ggcgaaggtt
     9421 tcctgatgcg catcagcttg gtgctattac tgaggtataa aagaaatggg gatgtcttta
     9481 gaagtattat caactccagc ctacgtgagc ctgctagcaa gctggaatgg gctaaacaat
     9541 acctagctat acgacctaaa accaatcatt gtagaaatgt atggcttcag ctctatcaat
     9601 cttgaatcaa ctttgtgtac gcgtgccttc cgctgcccag agagtaactc attctcgatc
     9661 tttctatatg ggaatttcag cccaatccct cttacctcat caactctatc ctccagctcc
     9721 accccagtat ttccgtaggt agccaagtaa tgttgcaaga cgttatctac cccaatcgcc
     9781 aaaacattga agttaggctt agcgtattac taggaactgt ttacttactg gctcaacggc
     9841 gaacagattc cgcggaaggg gtcccgtagc gtaaacacct gcttgtacac cggaactagc
     9901 tacaagactc taacagatag aagtggggtg gccaacggcc ccagccggga gatcagcgtg
     9961 gatggaacga tcgctccggg gaaccgtatt atcttcatac cgcataatct acctagatca
    10021 aaactcggac gaatatctca atccgcttga acacagcaac cgcaatcgga atgtctaaat
    10081 gatcgactat ttttgttctg tttcttatta gatgcacatc ttcgctccaa atgtcgtatg
    10141 cgaattgcgc catagactat cttgttctca acaaaacaca cataaacggt gagtggtgtt
    10201 tcggagaaat cgccgacaca tgtcaacggc ttcgtctggc tgagctagaa taatcttggc
    10261 acatgttagg gcgctaaaac atcggtgaat tccaaaacat catccgttgg cttgatgatc
    10321 actttacatt cgcgaccact gctcggaacg ttatttctag tctgtagaac gatgatcaga
    10381 tacaacgtac agcatcatag taaagttcag agcacttata gaatataaga tgtaatggac
    10441 gatcgcattt gtggaggtct taggaatagt ccgcggcaac tgctacgggc agctagctgc
    10501 aagatccgga tgcggtagat tcagaactaa aaatacaagg ttagaactaa tatattactc
    10561 ccacaacccg ttgaaagatc cggtctcact ttctttcaat ttggttcatg tctttatgtt
    10621 cgcctcaggc gcaacatgat cacttttgca gagcggcgac gctttactgt tgcagtgttt
    10681 atcaccgttc ttctagcatt tctctttgtc gcgttccacc agactcctac cgcagaatca
    10741 attcgcctcc gggttggctt aggaaaaagc tatgatggcc cgagttttaa cagtttagac
    10801 aaagacatct atcgcacggg cgctggcttt accaatggct ccgttccagt cctaacgaac
    10861 ggcaaagaaa ggtttgccta tgtaacattt ctttccggca cagtcgatca ggaagaggat
    10921 ctcgagaaag acaactattt tattgcgacg cgcatcctcg tctggcaact ccttcacaag
    10981 catcaaacgc gcaccaatgg aatcgatgtt atagtaatgg tgacaccatc agtttcgtca
    11041 tctcgccgcg accgcctccg tcgcgatggt gctatcatat accccgttga attcttacat
    11101 gttgagaatg atggctgggt tcatgctgcg cagcatcgat gggatgatgt tatgaccaag
    11161 ctgcgggcat gggagatgac acagtacagt cgtatactca tgcttgatgg ggatactatg
    11221 ttgcgtcttc cattagatgg tgttttcgat gatgaaggtg caaagagtcg tccaacaaag
    11281 caattggatg acgttacaag actccaaggc gaagcacctt tacccgccac ttaccttctt
    11341 ggttcgctat cagaagtctg ggacagcacg catgactttc ctcccaaaga tggcactggt
    11401 ttgaaaaaga ttggcaagat gaatgcaggg tttatgctgc ttgccccatc acgagacata
    11461 ttcaactact accgctcgct tctcaatatt accgactcct tcgatccaaa atatcctgaa
    11521 cagaaccttc taaattatgc ccatagatgg gatggaccga tgccatggac cgaagtcaat
    11581 tataagtgga atataagatg cccaactgag aatgacttcg ccaaaggcct cgtgagcatg
    11641 catgaaaagt ggtggacgca accatatcta tacgaaaatc agaaagtaaa agattttttg
    11701 agagcccaaa ggtgggagat gaagggctgg tatgacgcgt gggatttgag acacgcttga
    11761 aaagtggtcg tgatccgtca attccagatt cagcccttct gaatgaggct atcccgcgaa
    11821 tactttctcc tttgtggtcc cgtgtgtatt gattcgcttt aaataagagt cgggttccga
    11881 acaaccacca atcactgtta agatcgatgc tgcatctcgg tgcaacccga gtggaacaaa
    11941 ccaggtacat taccagtaac gagcacggaa accatgaatc acgcaatcgg gaaactttaa
    12001 tgccatgcaa attttgcggc aaaggcttag ataaagcgaa acaatcaatg aacatgcagc
    12061 taattatggc cagtggacgt tgcggatgaa atcataggta gacaagcaac aggtataaac
    12121 acagaactac ccgcgtacct gcatgtacga taaatggtag acacctctat ccttacgctt
    12181 tcgatgtgca ctatgatcac gtatctcact attcgaatct tcctgtcagt gtcatagtct
    12241 tgaaattaaa attcccaatg atttgtcttc taacaattca tgacatgatc tattcgaaga
    12301 caggtggctg tatctcaata agatttccgt ctgggtcagt tacgaaagca ctctgtatgg
    12361 cgccggttcg cgcatccttg aatgcttcgg caatggcttc caactctcca tcatccagag
    12421 ctccgatagc ttccactccc aacccgtacg cattcgccaa ctcgttgtta gtcacgtcga
    12481 gttcctcacc cgccttcttg ataagtttgc caccccactc agcagcacgc tcttctgcca
    12541 cattgacgtc cggcacaaca agtccaaagt gtgaatatgt gtttggcttt ttcatcgttg
    12601 gcaacgggga attagtcgcc ccttctaagt acaagaattc tacaaggccc ttgatctcgc
    12661 ttttcctttg cgcaaactct ccgcaggatg tgaaacctgc ggtattgtgg ccaaggtacg
    12721 cgacatggta tttcggtata ggattgtagg tgaaaatatg ctggagacca atgactttct
    12781 cgtagaaggt gatggctcga gttaggttgt tggtaacaag actcaggtgg ttgatgttat
    12841 agtctttaaa tgcgggtttc aagtcgcagt cagagggaaa gaaaaatgta tccttctgcg
    12901 ggtcggtggt attaggcgaa agctcgggta tgtcagcaaa tgctgttgag aacagccatg
    12961 ctgaactgcc aaagagaaga atggttcgga gcaacatttc gcaattcggt aaaattttat
    13021 gctggtgact gattgtgacg ggacttcaaa gacactagat acgaacatat cccacaacac
    13081 gctcccagaa cgctatttaa tcatgatgtg ctcggcttac acacgctagt tgcgttcagt
    13141 attaggtgag cagctgagag aaggattctc ccggttgtga gcggatttcc ccgcgtgtgg
    13201 ctgtgcatat tcttcaggtt atggccgatg tagtcgtcgt tctggatctt cctcctagtg
    13261 gatcgctaga tatctaacaa caattgtaaa ggatgtatta tctcatcact tgatgtagag
    13321 aatcattcgt caatcgagta aaagtacaac aacatgaccg aacgtccaca atggccaaaa
    13381 catgtggatt tcatactcta caaaatgaca ttaaattcac acagggccag ctgaccaaaa
    13441 aggtgatcga tggttttttc atgtgtagac cgttatttcg taaagccttc gaacacagca
    13501 tccaaagatg gctaactatc gacttgatcc attggattac tggtgatttt agaggtccta
    13561 tgaatcgaaa cactcgctaa agatgatgta gtgcaatttt gcgaggggtt gtttctaaat
    13621 cctggagttg tcgatctcta tgacaaaagt ggacggagtg ttacacgaaa tgtggacgaa
    13681 acgaacgcac agtggaagac actcatatga cgaaactcgg aataatcata cacacagaat
    13741 gtgcgtcaat agtatataca aaaactcgct aacagaactc tttagtttct gataagacct
    13801 gcagcagata atcatgaaga atgctctctt ttgggaactc gtcttctagc atgcggcgat
    13861 ctcagactca gtgtaaatgc aagcgttgct ggggccagac gatgtctgct caggctcatt
    13921 accaggggtg gtaccctcga attcagtgca aattgccttg acactggtag cacaggtgcc
    13981 cgaaatagtt gctgtatcgc caaagttgct gttgatacct gcaagaagct tgccagactc
    14041 ggcaacaacg ttcttgatca cgacgtgacg ctctgcgctt ttcttgcagt tgccacagga
    14101 tcggtagagc tttccaaagt cgacgacagt gaagccatcg atggtgacag taccagcgcc
    14161 gttctaggaa gttttagttt gggcaatatt tggttggaag catgatgcct tacgtgttgg
    14221 atgactttgt cctctgcacc agtggcacca ccaccggtaa tggtagcgtc gccatctccc
    14281 ttaagagaga gagcgtctga gaaattgtta gcacacgaat tatattgaac aagaaagctt
    14341 accctcgcag acagcctccc accagacgtt ttcgatggtg caagagccct tgcaatgaac
    14401 accctcaatc tggtccgccc caatgatggc attcttgagt gtggctccat ccgccaagat
    14461 gaagacagca tcagaatcgt caccctcgac ctgccccgtg cagctagcac cgcgaccgta
    14521 ggtcttcatt cctccatcga aagagccgga aatctcctcg gcagcatcgt aggtcacaga
    14581 gcccttggaa gcagggatgg ggaagtcggc gcgcttctcg aataggtttt ttgcggcagc
    14641 agaagcggtg aaagccagaa tggcggctgc gacggaggcc ttcattttga aagagttttg
    14701 atttgtttaa agattgagag gtctagctcc ggaatgtgaa aacgaatgtt caagtgcaag
    14761 tgtaaaaagt tgtggaaatg aatctattgc atcaagcaaa gcgaatgtgt agaatgtcaa
    14821 agtcgagtgc tcagtgaaga gtgtctttcc aactggattc tcgtatcttt cttatatagc
    14881 tcgctgttgc agatccccaa gcgtgctcat ctttcgtccg tcgttcgaca gaaagctaca
    14941 gccaagtgtt acccatcacc gccactacca cctctatgct tgaaacccac gatcgcactg
    15001 attccttggc tttcttggtt ttttacccac ctgggtgttc tgcttttcga ggcgggcgga
    15061 gtgcccctgt taatttcgag aactggtgat gaggaggatt gtactcacaa ctgcaggaca
    15121 catgcttcct atagatggtt tgcaggctaa cttgatatgg taatacgcgc ggttttttgc
    15181 agggtatctt gatcctcctc aaatcagcat tcgagatggg acatgatgaa gcctgttgcc
    15241 aagctttttg gaccctccag ccatgtttca acacgttgcg gcatgacgaa ttgcgcctcg
    15301 gaggttttca aaggtctaca gaacgagaag cgttcgcggc gctccaaaca gttcgaacac
    15361 acaaggatcg taatatcgta ttggcgtatc gctcgggaat aggtggacct cgatttttta
    15421 aaatgacgat gtgcaacgaa gatctgtccg ccaatttccc acgaatgata gggaatgtgt
    15481 cgacagagat cgcaatagct tggcgaaggc ttgatacatc gtcggtggta tcgatgcgaa
    15541 agcctcccgt ctccgcggga agtagttagc gatacgcgcg ggttgtgggt tttgcatagt
    15601 gctcaaacga taatagaacg gctcgggccc ctggccaagc gggaaggagt ttgagtagtg
    15661 gagaaactcg cgttatctgg aacgtgggaa acgatgcgaa ggcaaccacc atctgcagcc
    15721 aagtgagcct gtgtcgaatg ttactctttg tcgtatatca tcagctcgat tatatccttg
    15781 gtatcatctt tggtaatgaa atgtttcttg ttcccacctg catgctgacc acaaaactgt
    15841 gcataatatt agatctgtga gttccctagg caagacgccg cgagaccgct gaatagtcac
    15901 tcttatcatc tgggtaccag cacagaagaa tcaacttacg tatactcttg gaatcccact
    15961 ataaagcccc tctatcatct ctccagaaga atgaaaagcg ttgcactcct tcacacagcc
    16021 attcacagta ggatcttcaa tgtgactcga cactgacacc gcgagcattg aacagaactg
    16081 cttctccccg aagcagcaat cttgggacga gcttcttgtt aactcaatat agatagcaaa
    16141 taaaagcaga ttccagctgc tggagtgact gaatgtctgg acgtccaatg gtaccatgcg
    16201 acatgggatt cttctacgct tacctcaatt ctctatgcta ccaaagctgt ctcttcgcag
    16261 cgcattaaac accaatagac tatactcgag acaaacgttt gaactgatgc gtggatagaa
    16321 cggctgtggt cgaagcctgg cgacccgtgg agccgggtgc cccacccacc aggttatttg
    16381 cgtcttcccc gcattctgca cgtcagccaa tcgacaccat tccgcacggt ctccattggc
    16441 gtaaatgacc cagatccggt ttcatgtttc tggagaggca cgatccgctg ggttctcgga
    16501 cgcgaggata tgaatggaca aggccccgcg tcggtcctgc ggatgatgga taaggcgggg
    16561 ggatggtgga aggatacatg tatctgcatg ctcactatga agccgaaact caagattgat
    16621 tcctattcta tgctcttgtt tcgacaagcg aaaagaccga agatcgaact tccaacatgg
    16681 caccaaagaa taccgggcca gctctgtgtt ccttggacga attcctttcc catgcatacg
    16741 attacgttgt cgtaggcggc gggacagccg gtctcgttat cgctgcgcgt cttactgaga
    16801 atccctctgt aaaagtgggt gtcattgagg caggtcgaaa ccggatggac gacaaacaaa
    16861 tatccacacc ggctttgtac ccagcgctca ttggccgccc agaatacgac tggtgcatgc
    16921 aatcagtacc gcagccccat gctggtaata aaacgtacag tatgccacga ggtaaagtcc
    16981 taggtggaag ctctgcaatc aactacttga tgtatgtgcg gggatcaaag aaggattacg
    17041 atagctgggc tgaattaggg aatcgaggct ggggttggga tgatctggtc ccgtatttca
    17101 agaagcacca gatgttggat ataccagatg agactgcgct gccaaaggac aagcaattca
    17161 tgccgtatgc tgcgcgagag aagtaccatg ggaacgaggg tccaatccat acgagcttca
    17221 acgaccatta tatgccgtta gaggaagatt tttgcaaggc agcatacgac gttggaggaa
    17281 agtctagcac cctaagtgat gcttggagtg gggatcatat gggtttttac tcatctctcg
    17341 cggcggttga tcgttcttca gatcccggaa atcggtcgta tgctgccaca gggtatctgc
    17401 gaccgaatct gcatcggaaa aatctgcggg tgctcacaga agcctatgca acgaagattc
    17461 tgttcgacga agacgttgct tcgggcgttg agatgtccta ccttggcaag ttgtatactg
    17521 tcgaggcaaa gaaagaggtt gttctttcag ctggcgtcat ccagactcca caactattgg
    17581 agttatcagg tattggggat ccagaagtgt tgcggaaggc aggtgtgaaa tgtgttgttg
    17641 agaacaaatc cgttggtgcc aatttccagg accatgttct tggggaatgc tattcgatct
    17701 caaagaagac atcaaaagtt tagacgcgtt gcacgacgaa agttacgcca aggcgcaact
    17761 tgagatttac gagaagacac acaacggtcc ttatggcagt ccaggaatgc taatgggatt
    17821 tgttagttat gctagtattg tcgaagagca acaagtccaa aaaaccatca gagagataca
    17881 agagaagagc cacgctaaga cgaaattcga aaaggcgcag gagaaggtat gctgccaatg
    17941 agcacgcagg tttttcgtgt ttggattcaa gactgacgct ttcaagatca tagcaggaca
    18001 attggcagac ccaacatttg ccaatctcca aaccttcgcg attccatgcc aactagacgt
    18061 cagcgctggc cactcacaga tcgagttttt cggtgcgccg cctgatggaa aaaacagatt
    18121 ttcactcata atttgtctcg aacacccact atctcgcggt acagtgcaca tctcgtctgc
    18181 agatgcactg caacctccga cgatcgaccc tggatacttt cgccacgagg cggacgcaaa
    18241 gattcttgct gcgggtctga aatggctcga tgaagtatcg aagcatcctt tggtcgccaa
    18301 gtcgctcggt gagcgtgtcc tacctccacc cgacaatacc ttggagacag aagagcaaag
    18361 agtggagtac gtgaagaacc acatatctac gcaataccat ctgatcggta cggcggcaat
    18421 gggcgaagtt gtaaacgata aactgcaggt gatggacggg aagggacggg tagtcaaagg
    18481 cttgagagtg gtggatgcga gtgtgttccc aggccacgtg agtggcaata tcatgagtac
    18541 cacctacgcc gtagcagaga aaggagccga cctgatcaag caagacgatg gcaggttcgg
    18601 aaaggagttc gggggcgagt tggcaaggct gtagaatcca ggcatatatc tagttttttg
    18661 gtaggaccct tagtctacat tcgcctcgtg catgtcagta tggcatggtc taggccgagg
    18721 gctccctatt ggtgggtggc gctgaacgtg gggtcagtcc ggagagacga accgcggcgg
    18781 ggtagtcggg ccgactgacc aacccgcaac cctgttcacg tctcgactgc agtatattcg
    18841 gggaacggag ctggatattg cgccttctca caccttcacc aacctttccc cgcaaaacct
    18901 ctcgtctttt ccatttcgcg gcgatcctcg ctgtccggct cgtttcaaac ctgcttcaac
    18961 atgagtccca ggtgcacagc atgtagacgt ggagccgaat aagatatgtg tagtccgcgt
    19021 cctgttaagc tagaacattc acccagaacg tactctgtac ctggccatct catagaatga
    19081 aaccgttgtc cgtggtgatt cggcctgctg cacgtctgta actctgctaa cactgtgcca
    19141 gatggccttc tggactccga attggcgact ggaattaccg tggatcgatg ctgatacctg
    19201 tgtccatcca tatacatgca gatgtgatgt agcatgccgc agctggtgat ggtgtagcac
    19261 tggtgaagac acgatacccg agcagcctca gcacatgatt gctgtgcgaa ggaccccatg
    19321 cgacaagtaa tctaggatct gagtgcgttg cagctatgtt cttgctcgcc gccaaatgag
    19381 agatgtatac tacacccagc acttgagcca tcgtgctgcg ctggcaggcc acaccgcttc
    19441 gccttcatcg ccgagacgtt ccacgcaagg atttccagaa ttggtcacct ggcctgcact
    19501 gtgaggtctc tttcgcatag ttggttcatc gattctcgac gacgatgctt tcttttactt
    19561 tgcggcgcag caggtgggtg agcgggtggg ttgatggaag gcgcgccaag ccttcacatc
    19621 ccatcttcac cgtccttcac tgtccacaac acccgctccc cccacgcctc caagacttgc
    19681 cacggcctgg catcctttcc tgtctgtcct cgtgaacgtc caggctcaat cagctcctgg
    19741 cttgggtcaa cggcggcgcc agccgaataa cgtcatcggc agagagtaca ctagagcgaa
    19801 ccagccctag gacaagcagc agccccgata agcgaacgac tttactggtc aagcgtctca
    19861 acagccaaag agagctgtca aactgatttt tgcagccgtc tccttgctgt gcttttgcgg
    19921 ggtggcgcgt gggataccgt atatacgtca acacgtccgt tcggcacaga gctgcttcac
    19981 actaccaccc ccgccaaaca atgcccatca tcgacacaac aaaggatctt tcggcgctct
    20041 tcaccaaaca agcccgcgca accccagatg ccgtcgccct agaagacgac aagcatagtt
    20101 acacatacgc cgagcttcac gacaaggttg ccgctctcgc cgaccgtctc cgggcccatg
    20161 gcgtcggtcg ggacagcctc gttggcgtgc tgctgccccg gtctgccgac tatgtcatcg
    20221 cctgcctcgc taccctgcgt gcaggtggtg ccttcctggt gctagagctg gcttatccgc
    20281 ccgacctgct cgccgacgtg cttgacgacg cccgccctgt cgttgtcgtg accgtcggcg
    20341 ccgaagtcgg caagatcaag cagagcgtcc ccctcatcac cctcgacgag aacccatcta
    20401 gcaccaatgg ccacgtgcaa gagagcgacc ttccaccgct gcctgcagac accgatctcg
    20461 agaagctgtg tttcgtggct tactccagcg gcactacagg caagccaaag ggcattgcaa
    20521 acccgcacag ggcagccgtg ctttcgtatg atctccgctt cggcttgtca gacctccagc
    20581 cgggagaccg tgttgcctgc aatgtcttct tcgtgtggga aatcatccgc cctctgctcc
    20641 gcggtgcaac cgtcgtagct gtccccgacg atgcgagcta tgaccctcac atgctcgtcg
    20701 acctgctgtc gaccaagaaa atcacagaaa ctctcttcac cccgaccttg tttgcagcca
    20761 ttctgtctcg ccatcagaac ttgggtaatc gtctgccgaa cctcaagacc gtatggttga
    20821 acggtgaggt ggtaacaaca gatctggcac gccgagggct caaggccctg ccaaacgctc
    20881 gtctactcaa tgtttacagc gcctgtgaaa cccatgaagt cgcctgtggt gatatccggg
    20941 atatgcttga caagatcgac ccggaagccc tctactgccc cgtcggtcct cccttggtcg
    21001 acaaaaaata tatttacata ctcaacgaga gtggccaaag agtcgaggat ggcacaaatg
    21061 gtgaattgtt cgtcggcggc caccttctgg ctcgaggtta cctcaatctc ccagagacta
    21121 ccgagaaggc tttcaccccg aacccattta gctccaaatc cggtgcgaga atgtacagaa
    21181 cgggcgataa ggcacgtata cttccgtcag gactgctcga gattactggt cgggtcgggg
    21241 ctatgataaa gctccgtgga tactctgtag tccccggaaa ggtggaaaac gccatcgttc
    21301 agtacttatc agtcagccga tgcgcagttg tagcttatgg ggagggtctc gataagcagc
    21361 tggttgcata ctttgttcaa gagaaagatg gctcgtcttc tgagaggccc aaggttgaag
    21421 tcgacaatga cggacgtagc atgagcgctc gacaggttct taaaccgtat cttgcacact
    21481 acatgatccc tcacctatgg gttcagatgg aagaactgcc gactcatgag gtgtcaggaa
    21541 aagtcgatct gaaatcactg cctccgccga acacgaggac gaagtcaccg aacggcaaaa
    21601 agaatgcaca agagcaagac ccgattgata tcgggcagat cacctctgtt tgggcctcca
    21661 tactcggtat ccaagcgagc tccattacgc ccgaatacaa tttcttcgat ctgggtggcc
    21721 actctttgct actcgctgac ctggctgcac ggctgtccaa taggtttgga ctgaagattc
    21781 cagttgctcg gctggccgat cctgccacac tcaacggcca tcttgacaca gtgcgctctg
    21841 tccgggacgg acacactgca gcgatgcagg ccgacctacc tgcagttcta cgcgcggatt
    21901 ccgtgcttga aaaggatatc cagcccacca ataccaaaat acaagcgctc aaggatgcga
    21961 agacagttct cctcactggt gtgaccggct tcttgggagc ctttctcctg cgcgacttgc
    22021 ttgatagcac atccgccaag atcatttgcc ttgttcgctt cactgatgct tcacaagacg
    22081 aaatacctgc aggtattgcg aggattcggc gaaatctgct tgattttggt ttgtggtctg
    22141 accttatcat ggagcgtgtt gagattcttc ccggaaacct ttcgagaagg cgcttcggtt
    22201 tgtcacccga agcgttcgca gaagttgcta gccgtgtaga tgttattgta cacgctgcag
    22261 ccactgtcaa cttggtctac ccttacgccg ccttgcggct gcccaatgtc atcggaacca
    22321 aagagattct tcgtctagct tgccaaggag gggctactgt tcagtacgtg tctacaaacg
    22381 gagtattgcc tcctgcgtca ggacaagccg gctggtcaga agattcaatg ttggacgtgg
    22441 aagatgttcc cacgaaactg gcggatggtt acggtcaaac gaagtgggtc gctgagcagc
    22501 tggttctgga agcagcccga cgtggacttc cagtcaaggt tcatcgttgc ggaactatca
    22561 gcggccacag tgagacggga gcatcgaacg cttgggatct tctcactgca ctcctggtcg
    22621 aatctgtccg tatcggtcac tttccagacg tcaagggctg gcgcgccgag atgactcccg
    22681 tcgattttgt gagcaaagca atcatccatc tcagtaatca gatagatgcg gatcaggtca
    22741 tcttccacct gggtgacccg acgcctgtcg acaccagcgc agttttcgaa gatttgaacc
    22801 gcctcggtta ccccacacag ccactgccgt ttgagaagtg ggttgagcta tgggatgaca
    22861 agcgaggctc tgctaagggc ggagatggtg cattcacaat cgatatactc cgcagcggta
    22921 tgcctagcgt cgagtttctt cgcgatattg tcgtgcttga taacactaag acaaggcctc
    22981 accgtaccgc tgtagaacgc ccaaaggtgg acgagatcct cttggaaact tacactcgtc
    23041 actggtacgc tcgtggttgg ctccctaaac ctccctcaac agcaaatgct actggcggta
    23101 ctggccagct cccaaaaagg tacgtaatct gccttagcta aatgatgacc accccaccgt
    23161 ctctctctca ttcctaggga gcaaaagata acctgaaaca ggggtccact atacgggaaa
    23221 gttgcggtgg tcatgggtgc ctcttctggc atcggtgctg ctacagccac ggccctggct
    23281 cgtgaaggtt gtcacgttgc acttgctgct cgacgactgg atgctctcga ggacctcaag
    23341 aagcgcattg tcgtacgtga gggtaaagtg ttttgccaga agaccgacat cacagacagg
    23401 gaacaagtgc aagcgctcgt tgccacgact gagaagaagc tcggaccgat agacatattc
    23461 atttctgtct ccggcgtcat gtacttcact atgatgaaga acgtgcagac agaggaatgg
    23521 gaccgtactg tggacgtcaa ctgtaaaggc ctcctcaact gcctttcgtc aacagtgccc
    23581 tcgatgctct cacgtggcaa aggtcacatt gttgcgattt cgtcggacgc aggtcgcaaa
    23641 gtcttcccag gtctgggtgt gtattctgct agcaagttct tcgtagaggc cacacttcag
    23701 gcactgcgtg tggagactgc aggaagcgga ttacgtgtta gctcattcca gcctggcaat
    23761 gtcgcgacgg atctgcttgg catgtcaact gatgcagagg cactgcaaaa gtatggtgaa
    23821 ccgtcgggtg ccaaagttct ggaccccgag gatgtggcta acgcgattgt ctatgcgttg
    23881 aaacagcctg agcacgtcgc tgtgaacgag gttctcatcg agccccgtga tgaaccgatc
    23941 tagatggcca gctgggaata ctttgcaatg atgatcgtcc ttgcaatctt aggcgtatgg
    24001 gcgcgatcct gcagcaggca agcaagggca tagtgctaga tttccgacat tacatacgat
    24061 aagtgctcgc gcacggtttc ttttgtcgga gtcatgtaca ttaggccgat ggaatctaca
    24121 atttcctact tcttacgggt gatatctact ctcttcgata ctcttatagc acaaatcgga
    24181 agtccgggtg ttcccagccc aacttctcaa cctcgcttgc ctcactcaca ggttcagtgc
    24241 tcgtctctcc tcctgccttc ttcctttgat tgttgatcat ccagcaccca acaaagtaga
    24301 ttgttgctgc tgttgcaccc atacaagtaa gtcccagacc cgtgctaaag cccgtgtgaa
    24361 acctaggtgt ctccttgaac aagaagacgt tcgacgacac aaaggcgcca gcagtaccga
    24421 agttgataat agcggcgatg gcaatagcac gcttgtatcc actcccagcg ttgatcgaga
    24481 cccagatgat ggaaattggc atagcaacgt aagctccaca agcaatgagg aacatgccag
    24541 catatcttgt tcctgccgaa ggcggatata ccacctcgat gataagcccg cttgccagaa
    24601 ttgcctacca aggtcacaaa agttagcata gttttaaaca tggaaggccg aatagcgatg
    24661 ctaggaagag tgcgagagta caaaagcagg gtaactcacg caacctagaa ggtagaatgc
    24721 atatcggtgg ttaaagcgct cggagatgag gcagacgatg acagatacag cggcaccagt
    24781 aaggtatact gggatagtgt ggacctgggc agaggtggcg gtgtatccaa ggcctttgag
    24841 gattgtcggt tggaagtttg caagagagtt tgcattttcg gtcacaccga ggttcattgc
    24901 aacactgagg tggatgtaag taaatcatcg ctgatgtcaa gccaggggac aggcagctta
    24961 cccagcccag atcttccagt cggcgagctc cttgagcgca tcccggaacg taatactgtc
    25021 atgtgcattg tggcctcctt ccctaacacg ctggagcata agctccttct cagcgccgtg
    25081 aaggaaggtg cagtcttctg gaaagggcgg aacgaagaac cagcacgcca acgcgatggc
    25141 gatggtcaat acaccttcga tgataaagat ccaacgccaa gcaccgtatc cactcactcc
    25201 atccatcctc gcgatgagac tggaaatgaa gccgttcacg gctccggcaa tgatgcccgc
    25261 agtgaggaaa atcacatagc gtccaaggta ttctgcagtc gtgtagtacg cgccaatcaa
    25321 gtaagctgca ccggagatga aagcagactc gcagatacct tcaagaagac gagtgatgac
    25381 aagctgttcc cacgtacgga cgagaccaca tccaatcaca gtgatggccc aaagaatcat
    25441 catgacgcag agtgatttgg ggccatactt cttaaaaagg atggtgcacg ggatgccagc
    25501 gacgaggtag ccgagattga acacccagac gcaaatgttg aagcgctggc cgatgaggtg
    25561 cagctccttt tccatgcccg cgattttggc atttccaatc tgggacgtgt caacgaggaa
    25621 cgacaacaac tcgaagagct ttactcacgt tggctcggtc gataaagttg cataggtaga
    25681 gtatccacag cacaggtatg atgcggagat cgagcttacg aacgaggcgc cgctcagcag
    25741 cgcggtccac aacacgttca ccggaggtca gactaggcga ggcttttgag tctgtgagga
    25801 cttgctgctt ctccatagag tttgcgtctg ccgccattgt gcgtagattg tcgtcttgtt
    25861 tcggtactat gggaatggta agaaggcgta gttggcgacc cagcttactg gaagacacct
    25921 tctcggaacg ttggaggcga tggaaggaag gaaagagaac gtggcaggaa aaaactacgc
    25981 gcagctgcaa atcatatcac atggagtgca tgcagagtat atcggtaggg cgaatggtag
    26041 ggcgaagacc ctgaaccatg cgtctagacc accatccctt ggttatccaa gagctctcca
    26101 aggtgaacta ttatttctga tcgccttaac gaagcgactc ttctggcagt atgtccgtcc
    26161 ttgccggtga accgaaccgt actcgataca ctggcaccaa ggacgccagc ttttaccacg
    26221 ctggggcaaa cgtgcagggc tcaccgcaag tgccgcgacc aactcctgga ggatctcgaa
    26281 gcctgcaagt atggcccttt ggcggaaaca cccatgcgat tatgcgatgt acacgcgacg
    26341 ctgccagttg gcgggcctat gaagaacgtt ttcgacacgc gccaagctgc gggattgggc
    26401 cgaataacga aaggtaccgt tatgttgggt tcggatgcgg aaagaaaaca aaataaagcc
    26461 gagtagttta tgaaaccaat cggaataaag ccagggcgca tgggtcgtag tcatgatttt
    26521 gcacgcaatt ttgctcgacg gacgtggggg atctcagcaa ccgcaagaaa caaaacctag
    26581 atctttgcaa cataaaggca agatcgccat gctgctcaca gttcccgccc cactacctcg
    26641 cacgttatca tcccagttct ttttgaagga tatccggccg agctcgtctg ggaaagattg
    26701 tccttgtaac gttacgtccc tggaagcgac gcacggtcaa cacggtgctt atgggtaccg
    26761 ccgaacgagc ccactctagc cgcgaaggga gctagcagta gcggactatc taccgctcta
    26821 ccgcaagttg cggcccgtca tcttattcag taggaagaat tgggggcgtc ttggcggagt
    26881 atcagacgtt ggctggcacg agctacacgg tgctttgcat ctcgcgtgct cgcctaccta
    26941 tgcacatcgc aatattgacg gcccaagatt gtccacaagt cgtacatatg tacgtatgca
    27001 cgttcaatag ctaaaattaa tttttcgtac ccgtatatac tatcgacgtg ctctagcagg
    27061 ttcgaattgg ccaccgccat caagtacttg atattgtgta acgcccagaa tgcataacca
    27121 gggtcatcta cttgtaatgc cggtctgggg cttgccagac aatgtcaatt accgttcgag
    27181 gcttctgccg agcgagggga agctcgttct tcgactcggc ccaattcctc ccaattagat
    27241 ccaccggaaa tactaccggt gcaaagcttc tcatttgtaa aacacaacgt gaggtgggta
    27301 tcaggtcaag ccacaaattt cctacgtaac accaactggc tgatacctca tgccattcat
    27361 agcggcccaa gcctgtagtt gatcagtgtc tatgactggt tggatgaatt ccttgctccg
    27421 accctggggt tggaatagaa cggaacggcc gtcgtgtctg ctcaggaaca tgtcctcaaa
    27481 gggtgtatta tcctagcatc gtagcagtgc ctgtgcatca gggactcttc agaagtcgga
    27541 agagcctgat cgacagggcc actccgtaat ccctcaccat actgcaacat cccaggtctc
    27601 ccatgcgtct tcacccaacc tattcatgtc tctcgttaac tgtacacgta tccagcaaag
    27661 atcatctcca gcagtacgag atcgtctata aaactacttc aacggcgaaa gctcccggac
    27721 ccgagatcgg gataagtgga aacccctgtg caggtctttc ctttccactg tggacagtgt
    27781 acaaccatgg gcgcggtcat attttctgcc tatgcaaacg agcagcgcga tctgagatgg
    27841 gtttccgtta cactgtcgag catcgcgctc gtgctgttga tcttgcgaat gttgacgaca
    27901 tggcaaaatc gtggttggtt tggtcttgag gatgcgtttg ttattgcttc tactgtgagt
    27961 tcttcggtgt caatcacggg agcttctgtt gactgagcag gtttttctta tcatttttgc
    28021 ggccatggtc tacgctgcaa ctcattacgg ttttgggatg catgtagttg acatcgtgag
    28081 aactgggggt aatgctcgag aggcactgaa ggtaagaaat gagtcttttc ctgatactgc
    28141 gtatttgtat gagaactgac acccatgatg tacagtactt ttacttcact gttattttct
    28201 atatccttac gaatggcatg aacaagtttg ctttcctcgc actctaccat cgcgtctttc
    28261 ccatcgcggg atttcggcgg ttatgcatca tcatgatggt catcagcggg atgtggacgg
    28321 tgtcatacct tttcgttagc atcttccagt gcagtcctat cccaaaagtc tatgaccgca
    28381 acataaaagg ttcatgtata aactttacat ggcatcggta cgttccttgt tccaaacaat
    28441 aacaccatct aacaatacta gatggacgaa tgctatatcc aacctcacaa tcgacttgat
    28501 tatcttcttc ctacctcttc ccatgatcat gaagctcaac atgtccttgg ggaaccgcat
    28561 cagtctgatg gtcctgttca gcatgggctt tttcatatgt ctcataacga cccttcgcat
    28621 ggccaccctg ccgcaaacgc tcaagctcag agagcccact tgggaatctg cgcccacgaa
    28681 tctgtggtct tttatcgagg ctgctgtggg tgttatctgc gcatgtttga ttagtctgcg
    28741 gcgtacgatt tcgaaacttt ggccgcagaa gtggaccagc aacaaggatt cgagcgcggg
    28801 ctattatggc cgatacggag tgggaagtac tggaggtaag atgtcgcgcg ggagagtaca
    28861 ggttggcagt ttccacatgg atgcactgag gggtggcaaa gagccgaaga gcgaagccgt
    28921 ggtcacatta gtgagccgta atgagtcgca agagcgcata ttcgagggaa ttactgtgac
    28981 caaggacgtc caagtcacta gagattagaa taggctggcg gttattgtat tcgatatctc
    29041 aactggctat acagtgtaga gcaccaagcc tgtagaaagg acagacttga attcaatgaa
    29101 cgcgtctatg cccgcaacag tgctcgtgcc cgttccaggt ctccctctat ctcatgatcc
    29161 catatccaag acattcgaga acaagcattc tgctcaaaag catcaagatc atcgcctgcg
    29221 tcaccctcaa gatcccacaa catccccgcc gcgcggctgg tttccaccaa tttcagtgcc
    29281 cttggacgcc tcacagcatc ataggcgcgg aatacctttt caagatcatc aactctcgat
    29341 atctctccta gtaactcgcc aagtatgtag cagtcctcga tacacattcc tgcgccagat
    29401 ccttgatgcg gcgtggatgc atgagccgcg tctccaagca aacagattcg cggcttcgat
    29461 tgataaaacg tgcgggctgg aacatggtta aacaatgccc atatatccgg gttcttcaca
    29521 ttggacacga tcgattgaac tttgtcatcc cagtgtttgt aatccgcgag catatcatct
    29581 cgtgatgttg taatcaccca ttcgggatcc gtccagtcag gtctcgagct gaatgcaacc
    29641 actacagcaa ccgtaagctt acagcgcaac aatagatgga agaatctttc ttaccattga
    29701 atatggtgcc attggctatt gggaacgtta gcacgtggcc cttgtatccg cagtacatct
    29761 gtggcgttct cgcttgctcg tcgcccatga attctaccgc cttctgcatg gggataatgc
    29821 ccctgtacgc atatttgccc gagaaatagg gccgcgcttc ttccttgccg agaacaatct
    29881 ctcgcgtgcg cgatttgatg ccatcgcacc ctatcacggc tgtatgttgc gccgtcgatc
    29941 cgtctgcaaa gtgtaggacc gcatcgccac cccccgcctc ggtaatgtca acgagcttct
    30001 tcttgaactg ggcgattccg ggcggaagga gcttaatcag ctcgtcgaga aaatgagcgc
    30061 ggtgcacgcc acctcttgga ccttctctgg ctgggatagt gaagattggt tctccaagct
    30121 taatcttccc gccctctttc ttgtggacga agccttcgct atcggctact ctggtatcgg
    30181 caattcgcac gtcaaaccac tttggcgggt cgctcttgac attgttgctg cagcgaagaa
    30241 agccgtctct tatcccaggc gagatacgtt ccatggtgcg cacgaagttt gcttcgaagc
    30301 ctacgcccgc acctatctca ccaaacgagc cagcgctttc gtagactgta atgggtacat
    30361 tgtgcttttg tagggcgatg gcgagagcaa gtccggagat gccaccgccc acgatggcga
    30421 ggttgaattc tttagccgag ggagcggaac tcatgttgga gatgagggac tgaagcagca
    30481 atcgagcaag gagagattca ccttgtaaga aacgcgatgc ttcaggcgcc gtaattgtga
    30541 gccaacggca tgaagcgagc acctttgcag ccccacctca cgtgggtggg gtgcttttgt
    30601 tttatctttt accgggggcc gagaccaacg acatgtggaa gctcacgccg tcaagaagga
    30661 tccgaaatct tgtaaagggt cgctgggatt accgattggg ttaaaattgg gtccagcatc
    30721 ccactaacgc atgttaatta gcatcaagcc tgccaccact atttagttca gtatttatcc
    30781 atctcaggga catttcagtt cagtcctcta ttcctacgcc gaccgacgat ggagttgagg
    30841 caagctgcct tgaattccac aggaaagaca gatgtctatt gtccgaagaa gaagtgatat
    30901 agccgaactc tttaatgaat ctcaaactga accttgggct ctgtatcctc gacacttgtt
    30961 cgcccgttct ttggcatata tgcagatgtt tcttggtgga cgtaaaccgc atgatagtgt
    31021 tgtgagagca aactcgaagc tgactgactg cgaagaggtg gctacgggta caggaatagc
    31081 tgaatctaac atatccgata gcttgtgtgg tgtgtatttc attttactaa cttcattcgc
    31141 tatttacact tcggaagccc cttccacatt actaccaccg atgatagttg cggcaggaac
    31201 gaccctgaac gctcacgcca cgtccaaccg cggacctgag aatagacaga acctcgagat
    31261 cgcattcgct ctcatgatga ttatcgacaa aagaatgcac aagacataat cctcatggcc
    31321 gccatcctcc agtcctggtt cggaacagcc catctggatc cacatcgttt tgtactcttt
    31381 tcgccagtgc tctattctcc ggcttcagcc tcccaaagta gtcctggcgg aagaagccat
    31441 agttcatgaa aatggggtta tagaccgctg ggagggtgcc atcctgttcc catgccgata
    31501 ctctgtctcg cacgccgctg tacgtggctt ccatcgtatc agccattcta ttgtaactgg
    31561 attgcagggt aaacgcatag ttcatttcga tgattatgcg gtgagccgaa tcatctgcct
    31621 cgatgagatc gggactgcga gcgcgagctt ctcgtgcgat ggccttggga aatggttgcc
    31681 atgcaattga cgccactata cctggctcaa gcagtgtggt atccgtcaca ttcctccagt
    31741 ggttgtgcaa cccttccata accttgacct catcctcagc cgaaggaatt ggaatggtct
    31801 ctgtcgcaat atcgaccacc tctcccttga gaacaaccca attgctcaag gccatcaagt
    31861 cggcgtatgt gcgttgtcgg gtagtgtcaa gtagcgggtt cacgtcggtg aaattgtcga
    31921 attttcctgg tggaggagag ggtccgtcgt agaagaggaa gatgatccac gaatcgacga
    31981 cgttgacgtt ggttctttcg gcggtaacaa ttacagcagc cttggggtca gtattgtact
    32041 cggtgaagtc tcgaactgcc ttgagtagct tcttgtcctt ttccggcgtc ctcaggaaga
    32101 ctaagtttcc gccccatata tttccttgcc gttgtccctg taatctgttc atttggtaag
    32161 tatgagcatt cctgcttgat atacgcaatt gtactgacct gtaattcgtg attataccaa
    32221 agttgttccc acccctttga gtgccttgaa cagatctgga tagttgtcct tgttgacatg
    32281 tccgatcgtt ccattagcaa acacgatctc atactcaagc acctgactcg ccgcccatcc
    32341 gtactgtgcg ctcatatatg ataagccacc acctagcact aatccaccga cacctgtgtt
    32401 tcctattctt ccaccaacaa aagtccatcc acttccctgc aacttcgctg cgattccatc
    32461 caaacgattc cctggcccaa catcaataac tccagtagct tggttcacat ctgcttgatc
    32521 caggtgttcg gttacaatca gtggaccccc ttgcacactt gagaaaccat tgttggggtt
    32581 gtgtccccca gatttgacag caaacctttc gtctgtggcg gcaagaatct ttaccacagt
    32641 cgatacttcc tccgctgatt taggaaagat gatacaacta ggtagtaagg ctgagcaaga
    32701 agtcgaccag tactgtgact gctcttcaat gtaggcaaga tcaagcgcgc gggtcacatt
    32761 gatgtagcgt agtgcttcga cttcggaaca ggtatcggcc gaggccagac ccggaaaggt
    32821 aaggagtagc gaataaacta ggagagacag catttttgcg tgcaagcaat tgagacagtg
    32881 ggtgacacac agtgtgctca cagtttgttg gagcaatgag agggtactta tccttcaaaa
    32941 ccatcagact atttcgattc taccatgatg acgtaggtcc agtctttccg atatcatttg
    33001 ctttggaggt acgtatgtct cggtaaagcc gaatctgcaa ttaaggagaa aggggtccca
    33061 tggctttaca ttttccatca atgatagatc taatccgcca ataacataca tagaattacc
    33121 tcgctaagct gtgatagtct gacaacaact tctcaagctt ggccccaacg agctctaagc
    33181 aagtcttcgg acaccaattg gtaaaaacgg tcacctcagc atgccatttt gagctccatg
    33241 ggatgaaaaa aacgtcatat cacttcccaa atagctgctc ttcctgcttt caaaatctcg
    33301 gcacttcgta tctgcaggtc ccaatatctt gaccgtctct gcccaccggg tatgaacagc
    33361 ttcaagacca attagagaac gaattctgta tattccaatg caatggcaat gcggatacct
    33421 ggttctcagg atcatcttcg gcaatttgcc agtgacaaac acgtggttcc gccccaacag
    33481 cgtggaccca aaccggtaaa aatacggaga cgttgtgaac acgagcacct acagctgtgt
    33541 tacgagcgtc tgaccagtac acgtgcgcaa tgacctcgtt ggtgtgtctc ggtaatgtgt
    33601 aaaacgcata ggctaatatg cggttcgtat ctgcgcataa aggattttat tttcgctaga
    33661 tggtgcttag attggtagta cagatgacga tcgtttgcat cttgtgtaat gactaaccag
    33721 aatagtaacg gaatcgcacg agttatagtt ttccactttg agaatttggc tgattcgacg
    33781 tctcactttc gtctcttaca ctcacaaaac acctctgctc ttgatattct agtgcgcttt
    33841 ggtgataatg atgttctcga gaggatgact catacttttt tagtcttgga gtaacgcatt
    33901 tagaagcttg agaaaatgca aattcgactt gtctgggctg accttaccca cctacgcatt
    33961 gagacttggc gctgacagca ggtcatcaga gtgataccca gagtccggaa gaatgagtaa
    34021 ctggactgat cattacgata tttagatata ctagtcgaat gcatcaatgc acctatgtaa
    34081 cagtccaagt cctttgtacc tagatactct gcacaccttt caacacctca tcgacaaagg
    34141 cgcttgggtt ttcttctgcg atataatgtc cagcactgcc caccgtagcg attttggcct
    34201 cgccagccgt aacttcctct accatttttc ttgcctttgc cagtaaaaag ctccctctcc
    34261 aaacattccg acgctcttca ctttgacttt cccgttcttc ttcatcaact ccctattttc
    34321 ctccgcgtct ttttcaaacg cccggtataa ttcaagcccc gctctgattc caccgggttg
    34381 tgaatatgcc aaaacataat gttccaagtc ctctggtgtt atgaatgcac tgttcacaca
    34441 catcttatca aagaagtgct gaaggtacaa tctctcacgc ccagcgatca gcgcctccgg
    34501 taagtcctgg atctgatgga acacgaaatg aaacacatct gctgtgccct taatctcctc
    34561 gtaaaagttg gtgccaggta gtggacattc tccccagttt agactcgcaa cattgtcggg
    34621 gtaccgcgcg gcgtatgccc aagcaatcat accgccgatg tcatggccca cgatatgtac
    34681 attttgtttg attccgagat gagaagtgag tagaatgtac agatcctcgg ctatttgcat
    34741 cttggtgtag ccggtcagag gctttgaaga tttacctgcg ccccgataat ctggtgcaat
    34801 cacacggtat ccagcatccg caagaggcgt aatcacgtgt cggaattggt atgaggtctg
    34861 tggaaaaccg tgaatgagaa gaatgacctc cgactttgtt ggagatggag tctcgcaatc
    34921 aatatagttg aggcggagtt gctcgccgga agttgtggtg atggtcgcga tggactgaca
    34981 ccatcgggat gagtcgtaac tttgcgacat gctgtagcaa aagacgaaga attcttgtag
    35041 cgatgagttg gagattggtt caatcgatct caaaatttca gttttctgct gttccccagg
    35101 atagattcat ttgtcagcta tgacgctccc gcagcgtcag tctatcaagt acgaacaatt
    35161 tcgaaaacaa atgatattca gtgcaggcaa aagagggccc acagtgtagg tggctcaatg
    35221 tgtagcaggg tcgtcgaaaa gcagatcgat aatcaaccag cagcagtagg cacgctgcac
    35281 tatgtgtgaa ctggagaact tacatccacc ctgtcacaca cccatacgcc tcttgcaaaa
    35341 atttgtacat tatcttctcc aaacgtgtct gaactgtggc attatcttgt tctcgtggtc
    35401 aaaatgtagc aaatgtataa gtcgtgcgcc ttggaacgca tcgcaggggg cgttccagac
    35461 aacaaaaaca caaaaaagat aattcccgag aaccgctcag atgggcggac gattttgatg
    35521 agagtgggac tcgaacccac gccactttcg tgaccaggaa atgatgttaa gaatgacctt
    35581 aacctggcgc cataaccaac tcggccatct caccgatctc tgagagatga ttgatgaaag
    35641 aaatacgttt ttagacatat atatagtctt ttcaacaacg attgacaatc accgcgtgtc
    35701 tgggtgcaca tgcatcagat cggagactgg tggggcagcc tgtaaaaatt cagtgttcga
    35761 tgcgggggtg gttggtggcg ctgagtcgtg cgccggcgct acaaattctc agacgactca
    35821 gcgcgcatct caatcatcgt tgtcctgatt agcacacaga tttgatatcc gctagtatcc
    35881 aggacatata cgaatggtgg ccaaatggat gcttttattc tcttgagact tgagaactca
    35941 aatacgccca ctctgtctag actgtctgtg gagggccggc ctgtcaacgt atcatgaagc
    36001 acacatgcaa gtgcttgagg agaagtgcaa aagtaacgat tattattata cagaaaattc
    36061 gcccaaaaaa agttaagatc gtttaggcaa cattgatgat aacatgtaaa cgtactgcct
    36121 cttggatctt tttggtgtgc atactaaacc taaacagcaa cgacgagtag ttaccccttg
    36181 attgggcagg cttaggacct tggagataga atcataactc ggaacgggaa gacaaatcga
    36241 aatcggacgt ttccttcata gatagcagcc gtatgtttat ttcgtccaat ggttcctgtc
    36301 ttcacttggt gtcatacact gtcaatggaa acgcgactcc gtctttctgt ctgcagatgg
    36361 aaaatccgga cgccgcatgg ctgcactgca gaacattctc ttcatccacc gtccccttcg
    36421 caaatctcac cgtacgcttg ctcttcttct tactcacatg cctgacgtcg agcacgaaat
    36481 cccatacact ctggtagtcg tcgaacttga aggaccacga gggggaggtg caatttgcaa
    36541 gcttatattc agttagttcg ctcgttttta tggtagaaga cagagcatat ggataatata
    36601 acgtacaaag tcgtgcggat accccgtgtt ccactgtgca tatggccagg tcgtgacgca
    36661 ggatgcggag gcactgtcgc tcgggtccgt cacgttgaac tccacacggt acatcgaaac
    36721 accatctcgt cctgaaggct caaatgtgta aagatccgtc acttggaatg caggtggagg
    36781 cttgggtcga gcgagcgcga agggcaggag tgtaagagac aataagccaa acatggtgac
    36841 cgtgtaaagc gccaaacaag taagtagatt cggtgatatt acaatttatg aggaatttat
    36901 tgagcttata taccactgcc tgtatcgcct tgttgttgct ccaacgttat cgcgtatgca
    36961 ggtaccccta atcgacaggt acacagtagg tcctagggga tgcactaact cgggacagca
    37021 taaactgttc gtatcttagt tgactttgta cctgcatgct gagacctagg tatgcgctac
    37081 gaaaattggc tcgtatccgc agaccgccca gttcagctcc aaagtaccta caaccgtaaa
    37141 gttccaatcg agggtcttgg ttgcccacgt attctatcca aaagctcagc tgcatacgta
    37201 attgctactt ggtgcaaggg aaggttctac tatacaaagt ggccgttatg caccagactc
    37261 ttttaggctc aattttccgc ccgcaacagc ggtcatcacg ctacaggcga tatatgtacg
    37321 aaaaaaatcg ctttcagctt ctcagccact atatgcaatg ggccgggctg gaagttactg
    37381 aaaataggtt gtttggtaca agtatctagt agcccggagt taacaccgag aggcaggtct
    37441 agcttcgagc aaatgaaaat actcccattg tagggccatt tatgtgtatt aggtgcttcg
    37501 gatgaattga ttcgttttgt cgctcttcaa agctcatgac attgctaccg aaagcataat
    37561 caagcacatg catttccctc gaatgctcgt atcgctaaaa tcaccaagcg acgccatgct
    37621 caatcacaaa tactcttaca aaatgtccat gtcgtcggcc ggatccataa acgcaaaatt
    37681 cccgttttca atagccgcca cccggtccaa ctccgcctgg tactccttcc tcagcgtatc
    37741 tagcgtgaca atatgccgct tgagtagctt cttcgccgtt ccaatcggcc catgcaagaa
    37801 ctgcggtagc ccttcgtcga tgcgttggtc cgcgaggatg tatgcatctt ccgggctcac
    37861 tgatgacagc gcattgatga tcatcaggta gcactgtacc atcgactgat cagctggatc
    37921 atgcacttga gacgacgtag acttgaggcg ctgcagtcgc tcatagagaa ttgtggccgc
    37981 accccggaaa ttgccacgag agattcggaa cgaatatagt atttggtggt atggcggacc
    38041 cgacccgatg ttgagcgtct tctggcaaag ttcggaaaga atgccgtcca tgtcttcaac
    38101 cagacccatg agaggaaatc ggagaagtgc tgccgtctgc gactgcgcaa ccatcgaggt
    38161 gaccaacgtt ttcagcgacg atagtttcct gtcaagcagt tagcatcgtg ttcttctttt
    38221 tcaagtgtgt gggtgttccg tacaatgccg aatctgagtg cctcgccaag gcagtgtatg
    38281 cctcttcgaa tcgcgacgtt tgcatggaag cagtgaagag acgttgcagg agctcgctct
    38341 tcaacttctg atcctcagat cccatcatcg agttcagtcc gagctgagcg aaattagacg
    38401 cgtaggaata tgctttagcc ttctcaaata aacccaatat gtggttgtag tatctcggca
    38461 gtccatcaga aaacatgtcc tgctcgagct ccggaaccag gtgcgcagtg tcggacatgt
    38521 ctatggaaaa accaatccca agtgctgtca gttgagttag cggtgtgtca tcacacacat
    38581 cctcgagagt gtacataccg agattgtacg caggtttttg gaaagagaga gatgccaagt
    38641 ggttctctcc gagtgaaata tacaatcgac cttttaagta gctggaccaa ttgctctctg
    38701 gcaaaaactt tgaaaagtcg ctcgcaagac catactcttt ctgaagtaaa agcttgccca
    38761 tcatgtcttc caccgccgaa tcgaaagtat ggttgggctg gtctggcgga gagaaaatcg
    38821 aggataacca cccatgactc cagtaggtag gaaactcgga cttcagattc acaggtacct
    38881 caatcgatcc ggcagtatgg ccgaacatgc cctccagagc tgtttgtgta ataggaaact
    38941 gcgacgaggt tttggaaacc tgatcgtact ccttcatcca tcgcgtcgac gccgtaccag
    39001 taggtgtttg gtgtgaccaa acagttgtcg caatccaatt cagtaccaac cagtccttga
    39061 actcattagt caggtcgtgg aagactgtgg acgcgtcaaa atcgtctgat aggtcctcct
    39121 cgtactgcat gaataatata aggacaagca gatccaataa acgctcatag ttgtaatcca
    39181 gggtctctga gcatatcctc atcaatgtct tgaatccata gcgcgcggtc tgttttgatc
    39241 tgggctttcc cttttgtttc tcgaattgta gagtcctcaa ggcgttttgg aacagcgtgg
    39301 tattcaaatg atgaatatca gtacctaggt cttcgacgag cgaggccagg tcctcttccg
    39361 tcaatatagt actgaggtcg cagtcggcct ccaattgctc cattcgatct actatggtga
    39421 ccgagcgggt ctgtagcagg tctgcatgca aatagcgctt caggtcttgt tggaatgacg
    39481 atgataaacg tcgtcggaag gaagcagcag cattcagcaa ccggcacact tccagtgtct
    39541 tcgcctccgg tcgatgtaga gctttacgta ggaatgcact cgattgatac cggccggtca
    39601 gtacagccga gttattcaaa atagcctccg catcgctgct cctgtggatg gcgcacacat
    39661 agtcgctcaa caccaaccat ggtagatctg acactgggtc gtatgccaaa gaaagtgact
    39721 cccctcttcg tttgtgcagg tctttaacca ggccatagaa agactgccac tgctcagcga
    39781 caaggtgttc gtagctgtct gagccatctc ctgtgtagtt tttccgtgct gcttctgcca
    39841 cagtcgcaca taaacgatct ttcaaagacc ccttgggctt cgtggcagtc cggtcacgct
    39901 caaaaccttt tcgtagtatt aaaagtgccg tctccaatgt cgcaacggta aatcttccgg
    39961 gtacgaagag gaattctagc cagcgctctg tgatgtcaat ttcatagaga tcagaggaat
    40021 cccattcttg ctctcctgga ttcatagagt ttttcttcag accatcgata gtaagcgatc
    40081 cagaatctac ggtggtccat tcattactcc agacacgctc cagccattct gcgtcctcag
    40141 aggggtcaaa ggtgatggag tagactctgc tactaggacc tgaccgcgcg cgaatccaga
    40201 gctgcgttcc tttccagcca gaactcgaag gcacaatgta aaactcctct aaggtccaca
    40261 ctgtagtatt catgagatca tcgattggtg ggacgaaagc gaaatttggc tgcatatccg
    40321 taaatgcgcc tggtgttgct tcgtctgcgg atcgtacacc gtaaaacttg aattcgtgtt
    40381 gtatgggtga gtacacgacc aagaagtaca tgacatcccc aaagccgggc atatccacaa
    40441 cctgcatgaa tgcagactgc gatggaccaa gaaggtccga ctgactccgt tcgttggcgt
    40501 cgttgttcat gtcaagtaaa tcgtgttgtc gtgttagttt ccctgattct atgttgaaga
    40561 tacgtagggt atggtccaag cacacggaaa tgatgtgctg gcgatcgggt gaaagcgcca
    40621 tactcgcagc agtagatgcc gcaagatcga tgttcccata gcgcactgtc tgttgtcctt
    40681 tccatggtag cacgccacgc agtgtcaacg accaattggt ttgttgaaac gtagcttcct
    40741 tccatagtac gtcgtctttg ttgtctcgcg ataggcgcag tatcccaccg ttgctcaagg
    40801 aaaccaacag ctgatcaacg ccgacagcga caaggcggta tgctacattc gcttggagaa
    40861 gggagggtga cgttcgttta caccattgct cgacatctat ctccgacgca gctcctttgc
    40921 taaaaaagcc gcatggtatg gatagagtga acaggtcgtt gttggtggta atggcaaagg
    40981 cggtgatggt gttttgggtc ggatcttcgt gctcggcgaa tgcgacacag aacgggcgga
    41041 ctggcgaggg gaaatgcaag agcaaggtca gattcgcctc gtatgcgtta cgctcttcgt
    41101 tttccagatc cacggcctgt atctcgagtg tcttcctgcc gtcgaggagg cgccatagga
    41161 aggtgcgcgg gtatgtaagt cgacgccgaa agtacatgga tccatcgctg gccaggtgtc
    41221 gcttggtgaa tgcgtcgtca tccttgcccg catctgtctc gtcgtatacg atgcgcttcg
    41281 ctcgggttcc gaagccaatc gaattggttg cggggagggt gaatgcgatg gtcgaccccg
    41341 gaaacgcagg ctcgacgttc aaccgcgcct ccttgtagag gcaactgcca gcgttcctca
    41401 ccatcgcgtt cccatgtgtt ggtgtttcgg agcctgggcg ggagccggga gaggttgcgc
    41461 gtggtcgatt gggggtgcag gtgcagctcg aggtcaagag gcgcgcatcg tctctgtagc
    41521 taaacaaaag ttcggacctg tgcagctcag cgctcagacc cgcaacgcca gtgcacgagc
    41581 cacccgacgc ggacgtggga tgcctagctg ctcgctcgcg tcttgcgttg cgcgctcact
    41641 ttgatatgtg cccttgtcag ggccgatttt cagatcgcaa tctggtaaat aaatttgcag
    41701 ggatacacag gtatctgcta tcgtcgtatg cacataaaag cacgctcttc ataaaaccgt
    41761 aaaaccaccg gcgccatcca tgcagtgaac caaaaacaca atctctccaa tcgccccggc
    41821 gtgcacccgc ccagaccatc gacctagtgg ttctcgagat ccttctcctt ggggtccccg
    41881 atgccatcct cgttgatggc aaagagacag tcgctctcag gcagacaagg actgtcgtag
    41941 atcttgcaca cacgtgtttc tcctcgaccc ttccttaggc tgagacgtgt cgtgctggcg
    42001 tgcgcgatga tgttgccacc gataggcttc ttcggatcag ggttgaacat tgcgcttggc
    42061 cctccatcca cttgggccac aacttggttg gtaatgacaa ccgcgatgcc aaactcgtca
    42121 gcaagccgtt gcagcgtgcg catgaatttg gccaaatgag tctggcggct tgcgagttct
    42181 ccacggccgg cgaagtcggt ccgatatagc gatgtggcag agtcgacgac aagcagggag
    42241 aaacgggtct cagtcatcat ctgcgcagct tggttcagaa gttccagttg gtggtccgag
    42301 tggtatgcgc gtgcatacgc gatgttgtct agcacctctt ctcccgaaag cccatacctg
    42361 ttcgcaacag caagcaaacg aactgggcgg aatgtacctt cagtatcgat gtagagacac
    42421 tttccttcac caccgcccat gtcgaatggc agctgacacg tcaccgcaag cgtatggcat
    42481 atttgactct ttccggttct gaattcgccg aatatctccg tgatcgagcc cgtctcaatg
    42541 cctcccgcga gcaatgtatc cagctgtttc gatccggtcg taatagagat gagctcgctt
    42601 cggcgctggt gcatttccgt ggcggtggtg aaccccattg gcacaagttt cgcggcttct
    42661 tgcaaaagct tgcctgcctt ttgctccgag atacctttaa tctgttccag ctgtcgcttt
    42721 ggtctatgga cgcgttagcc agagtccatt cgtgtgcaag agtggcacgt acgtataggc
    42781 gatggcttcc acagtattgt atcctccgtc tactataagc ttgatgtctc gagctgtaag
    42841 tccattaatt ccctgcaaac tgtcagccga tggcttgccg ctgtaaacgc gatgacattt
    42901 acctccaacg cggaaacagg tgtgggtgca ccgggtgcgc ccatcgcacc gtcgtcgtat
    42961 tgctcctctt cggtgctcat tgtatcggtt cgcgtgctaa gtatttcaag gggcgggatg
    43021 tatgagtgtg aatgtttgag gaagtcggtg ggataagagt tggacagagt ggcgaaggcg
    43081 cgttggatcc aaggttccaa agttgtcagc gcgactttag cgcgacgcga gatcacatga
    43141 cgttagaccg gccccggggc agatgcccag gtcctcgaag tcccgaccgg acctgagcca
    43201 gacacctcga tgctctctca aagatggtgg catctatgta tacaaaacgt ccaggctgac
    43261 taactgtgca gcactgtctt acaagctact gaagctggag cattgctctt cacctgcaca
    43321 tgggcatttc gtagtaaaag tactccagtg aaactattac tcgttgtatg tcttttcctt
    43381 tgtcctggta tgagattcgt cttttatcag attgaggtgc tgttctcgtt tgcgcggcgg
    43441 cgcctacctc tacactacta agtatgtact caatgttctt gtgaggttgt tgagtggact
    43501 ggctccggcg cgtttcgctt tcgtgcgtcg cagattaagc gctgcgccac agaacaaaga
    43561 ggacaaagat cgacaattgg ccaacattgt ctgaagcgct ttggcctctt tgtacccctt
    43621 gtttgcaacc cctgtgttcg gcaatctctt ccctaattta ggacagggaa agtgagacgc
    43681 cgcgcgagat gacgatgccg tgaggctgtg cgctcccggg ctcccagatg ttgtttcttg
    43741 ctttccactc tctcgacctg aagcctgctg aaccaaccta aaatcaacga ccactcacga
    43801 tctttattat tacgaattcc gcgtcgcttg cacgtttgca atatcctacc cattcacgcc
    43861 tgacaccgtt gacgacatca acggcatttg caatacgaca ccagtttcac cgtcgaccat
    43921 cacattttca cactcgatac ctc
//
