# Supplementary material for: A draft genome of the ascomycotal fungal species Pseudopithomyces maydicus (family Didymosphaeriaceae)
Source: bioRxiv preprint, doi:10.1101/2022.11.26.518055, version 1 (2022-11-29)
Supplement: Supplementary Results [file 518055_file09.zip › antiSMASH_download/contig_6.region001.gbk]

LOCUS       contig_6               52456 bp    DNA     linear   UNK 01-JAN-1980
DEFINITION  contig_6.
ACCESSION   contig_6
VERSION     contig_6
KEYWORDS    .
SOURCE      
  ORGANISM  
            .
COMMENT     ##antiSMASH-Data-START##
            Version      :: 6.0.1
            Run date     :: 2022-03-15 04:58:58
            NOTE: This is a single cluster extracted from a larger record!
            Orig. start  :: 87742
            Orig. end    :: 140198
            ##antiSMASH-Data-END##
FEATURES             Location/Qualifiers
     CDS             complement(join(1..6,38..168,220..502,661..767,988..1015))
                     /Name="input.path1.gene20"
                     /gene="input.path1.gene20"
                     /source="GlimmerHMM"
                     /transl_table=1
                     /translation="MKLFSNRPWVGATILAAAFVRAEDASSSEAEASTSTSTVAKSTFT
                     PTSLKAPFLEQFTDDWEKRWKVSHAKKDDKSTEEEWAYVGTWSVEEPSVLKGIEGDKGL
                     VLKDKAAHHAISAKFPKKIDNKDNTLVVQYEVKLQDGLECGGAYMKLLQDNKALHAEEF
                     SNASPYIIMFGPDKCGATNKA"
     protocluster    1..52456
                     /aStool="rule-based-clusters"
                     /contig_edge="False"
                     /core_location="[105027:129468]"
                     /cutoff="20000"
                     /detection_rule="cds(PKS_AT and (PKS_KS or ene_KS or mod_KS
                     or hyb_KS or itr_KS or tra_KS))"
                     /neighbourhood="20000"
                     /product="T1PKS"
                     /protocluster_number="1"
                     /tool="antismash"
     proto_core      17286..41726
                     /aStool="rule-based-clusters"
                     /tool="antismash"
                     /cutoff="20000"
                     /detection_rule="cds(PKS_AT and (PKS_KS or ene_KS or mod_KS
                     or hyb_KS or itr_KS or tra_KS))"
                     /neighbourhood="20000"
                     /product="T1PKS"
                     /protocluster_number="1"
     cand_cluster    1..52456
                     /SMILES="C([*])C(-O)CC(=O)C(=O)O"
                     /candidate_cluster_number="1"
                     /contig_edge="False"
                     /detection_rules="cds(PKS_AT and (PKS_KS or ene_KS or
                     mod_KS or hyb_KS or itr_KS or tra_KS))"
                     /kind="single"
                     /product="T1PKS"
                     /protoclusters="1"
                     /tool="antismash"
     region          1..52456
                     /candidate_cluster_numbers="1"
                     /contig_edge="False"
                     /product="T1PKS"
                     /region_number="1"
                     /rules="cds(PKS_AT and (PKS_KS or ene_KS or mod_KS or
                     hyb_KS or itr_KS or tra_KS))"
                     /tool="antismash"
     PFAM_domain     complement(join(38..168,220..481))
                     /aSDomain="Calreticulin"
                     /aSTool="clusterhmmer"
                     /database="32.0"
                     /db_xref="PF00262.18"
                     /db_xref="GO:0005509"
                     /db_xref="GO:0005783"
                     /db_xref="GO:0006457"
                     /db_xref="GO:0051082"
                     /description="Calreticulin family"
                     /detection="hmmscan"
                     /domain_id="clusterhmmer_input.path1.gene20_0001"
                     /evalue="9.30E-48"
                     /gene_ontologies="GO:0005509: calcium ion binding"
                     /gene_ontologies="GO:0005783: endoplasmic reticulum"
                     /gene_ontologies="GO:0006457: protein folding"
                     /gene_ontologies="GO:0051082: unfolded protein binding"
                     /label="input.path1.gene20"
                     /locus_tag="input.path1.gene20"
                     /protein_end="183"
                     /protein_start="52"
                     /score="162.9"
                     /tool="antismash"
                     /translation="FLEQFTDDWEKRWKVSHAKKDDKSTEEEWAYVGTWSVEEPSVLKG
                     IEGDKGLVLKDKAAHHAISAKFPKKIDNKDNTLVVQYEVKLQDGLECGGAYMKLLQDNK
                     ALHAEEFSNASPYIIMFGPDKCGATNK"
     CDS             complement(3168..3824)
                     /ID="input.cds21.1"
                     /Name="input.path1.gene21"
                     /Note="single-exon"
                     /gene="input.path1.gene21"
                     /phase="0"
                     /source="GlimmerHMM"
                     /transl_table=1
                     /translation="MADIMAPPVDIAPLRSSPSHASFFDSSQAQPFALRRNQCSFSDLN
                     DLRSSLSSSRTSSVQSTSASSFSLDLKSEDESTSSDDDEGLAFPAYSQADKTRHFLADA
                     PPSPLLATAPDPSPAPSEAPAPAPDHLPVSEDDTNLRPEPSQHVDYLSYDWKEEDIWSS
                     WRHIVEHRSVYGERSRLENASWRQWAKLQYRLRTVSPESLNWFVNDTPAIAWNPA"
     PFAM_domain     complement(3255..3338)
                     /aSDomain="DUF1752"
                     /aSTool="clusterhmmer"
                     /database="32.0"
                     /db_xref="PF08550.10"
                     /description="Fungal protein of unknown function (DUF1752)"
                     /detection="hmmscan"
                     /domain_id="clusterhmmer_input.path1.gene21_0002"
                     /evalue="1.30E-07"
                     /label="input.path1.gene21"
                     /locus_tag="input.path1.gene21"
                     /protein_end="190"
                     /protein_start="162"
                     /score="31.3"
                     /tool="antismash"
                     /translation="SWRHIVEHRSVYGERSRLENASWRQWAK"
     CDS             join(5905..6548,6752..7322,7675..8163)
                     /Name="input.path1.gene22"
                     /gene="input.path1.gene22"
                     /gene_functions="transport (smcogs) SMCOG1005:Drug
                     resistance transporter, EmrB/QacA (Score: 159; E-value:
                     2.2e-48)"
                     /gene_kind="transport"
                     /source="GlimmerHMM"
                     /transl_table=1
                     /translation="MASHATDDVVSDSQSTLPNAAPATDKEWKPANSPASSSNSAQSVE
                     NGPYPPPAAPGDAKDGQAATEDGAQGTQPEAQAQEDQPQRSKLKIALIMLSLCIAVLLV
                     ALDITIVTTALPTIAEQFHSASGYTWVGSAYLIANSAATPIWGKVSDIFGRKPILLVTN
                     AIFFVGSLLAAVSVNMNMLIAARVIQGIGGGGLIVLVNISISDLFAMRERGALLGSLTM
                     VAGTIMVLLGLEFGGVTFPWNSATVICLIVFGVITIGLFFVVEHRLAPYPLMPLDLFSK
                     RSNMAALGVCFCHAFVFISGSYFLPLYFQAVLGATPILSGVYLLPTALSLSFLSAFTGV
                     FIRKTGQYLPCIWFGLTFMLAGFGTFIDLGPHSSWAKIIIFQIIAGIGVGPNFQSPLIA
                     LQSLVPKRDIATATATFGFTRNLGSAISIVVGSVIFQNRIASHSASLRTSLGPDTASAF
                     SAGSAGANVGLINTLPGPQREVARQAFAESLSSMWILYTVVAAVGLGVSVGIKRNDLSR
                     KHEETRTGMEVERERRVERERAREERRRGRGKEMGGGEGEVEGLVGGEGC"
     PFAM_domain     join(6193..6548,6752..7322,7675..7740)
                     /aSDomain="MFS_1"
                     /aSTool="clusterhmmer"
                     /database="32.0"
                     /db_xref="PF07690.16"
                     /db_xref="GO:0055085"
                     /description="Major Facilitator Superfamily"
                     /detection="hmmscan"
                     /domain_id="clusterhmmer_input.path1.gene22_0003"
                     /evalue="4.60E-38"
                     /gene_ontologies="GO:0055085: transmembrane transport"
                     /label="input.path1.gene22"
                     /locus_tag="input.path1.gene22"
                     /protein_end="427"
                     /protein_start="96"
                     /score="131.1"
                     /tool="antismash"
                     /translation="LCIAVLLVALDITIVTTALPTIAEQFHSASGYTWVGSAYLIANSA
                     ATPIWGKVSDIFGRKPILLVTNAIFFVGSLLAAVSVNMNMLIAARVIQGIGGGGLIVLV
                     NISISDLFAMRERGALLGSLTMVAGTIMVLLGLEFGGVTFPWNSATVICLIVFGVITIG
                     LFFVVEHRLAPYPLMPLDLFSKRSNMAALGVCFCHAFVFISGSYFLPLYFQAVLGATPI
                     LSGVYLLPTALSLSFLSAFTGVFIRKTGQYLPCIWFGLTFMLAGFGTFIDLGPHSSWAK
                     IIIFQIIAGIGVGPNFQSPLIALQSLVPKRDIATATATFGFTRNLGSAIS"
     CDS             join(11483..11798,12078..12202)
                     /Name="input.path1.gene23"
                     /gene="input.path1.gene23"
                     /source="GlimmerHMM"
                     /transl_table=1
                     /translation="MPPPELRKPLTEDLNCFEGWGNYVDAGQARHIDEFCDDVEKEFKP
                     GSATRVSRRYDEDTPDMVEFEFNSDKRADMDPEDLGYYCREEFMPRLFHECNDDTKWKL
                     GDRDGYEWEASFFMLDARSSTSCIRDAMIAAGAPHDMDECSN"
     PFAM_domain     11546..11785
                     /aSDomain="Fungal_lectin_2"
                     /aSTool="clusterhmmer"
                     /database="32.0"
                     /db_xref="PF18647.1"
                     /description="Alpha-galactosyl-binding fungal lectin"
                     /detection="hmmscan"
                     /domain_id="clusterhmmer_input.path1.gene23_0004"
                     /evalue="2.50E-06"
                     /label="input.path1.gene23"
                     /locus_tag="input.path1.gene23"
                     /protein_end="101"
                     /protein_start="21"
                     /score="27.9"
                     /tool="antismash"
                     /translation="NYVDAGQARHIDEFCDDVEKEFKPGSATRVSRRYDEDTPDMVEFE
                     FNSDKRADMDPEDLGYYCREEFMPRLFHECNDDTK"
     CDS             complement(join(17286..18154,18295..18534,18778..22762))
                     /NRPS_PKS="Domain: PKS_KS(Iterative-KS) (94-528). E-value:
                     1.1e-137. Score: 451.1. Matches aSDomain:
                     nrpspksdomains_input.path1.gene24_PKS_KS.1"
                     /NRPS_PKS="Domain: PKS_AT (635-932). E-value: 5e-82. Score:
                     267.3. Matches aSDomain:
                     nrpspksdomains_input.path1.gene24_PKS_AT.1"
                     /NRPS_PKS="Domain: PT (1024-1328). E-value: 3.7e-87. Score:
                     284.4. Matches aSDomain:
                     nrpspksdomains_input.path1.gene24_PT.1"
                     /NRPS_PKS="Domain: ACP (1331-1372). E-value: 2.5e-11.
                     Score: 35.5. Matches aSDomain:
                     nrpspksdomains_input.path1.gene24_ACP.1"
                     /NRPS_PKS="Domain: Thioesterase (1422-1672). E-value:
                     2.9e-16. Score: 52.3. Matches aSDomain:
                     nrpspksdomains_input.path1.gene24_Thioesterase.1"
                     /NRPS_PKS="type: Type I Iterative PKS"
                     /Name="input.path1.gene24"
                     /gene="input.path1.gene24"
                     /gene_functions="biosynthetic (rule-based-clusters) T1PKS:
                     PKS_AT"
                     /gene_functions="biosynthetic (rule-based-clusters) T1PKS:
                     itr_KS"
                     /gene_functions="biosynthetic-additional
                     (rule-based-clusters) PP-binding"
                     /gene_functions="biosynthetic-additional (smcogs)
                     SMCOG1093:Beta-ketoacyl synthase (Score: 59.2; E-value:
                     4.9e-18)"
                     /gene_kind="biosynthetic"
                     /sec_met_domain="PP-binding (E-value: 2e-08, bitscore:
                     29.9, seeds: 164, tool: rule-based-clusters)"
                     /sec_met_domain="PKS_AT (E-value: 6e-81, bitscore: 267.3,
                     seeds: 1682, tool: rule-based-clusters)"
                     /sec_met_domain="itr_KS (E-value: 1.1e-138, bitscore:
                     457.8, seeds: 96, tool: rule-based-clusters)"
                     /source="GlimmerHMM"
                     /transl_table=1
                     /translation="MDNPGTTYSNWGDMLRAICSQVLSRTLDIPQVVDKLNAKLDGVRS
                     IRVIQIGTSSHAPYLAGALKATGRDVFIEDENSLLQMHDGVPTPLQSGRIAIVGISGRG
                     PGCDNMHEFWDLIMSKQDLCREVPKDRFDLDEFYCAEHGQGDKKCTMTTRFGCFMDKPG
                     NFDSRFFHISPREAMLMDPGHRQFLMSTYEALEMAGYSNERSKATDPNRIAAFYGQVSD
                     DWHDASHPTLGCDSYTLQGVQRAFGPARLAWQFKWEGPTYALDSACASTTSSIHLACMS
                     LKSKDIDMAVAGASNILSWPHSFTCLSKAGVLSDTGNCKTYRDDADGYCRADFVGTVVL
                     KRLEDAVAHNDNILAVIAGSGRNHSGNSTSITTSDAGAQERLFRKVLRNAHVSPDDVSY
                     VEMHGTGTQIGDPAEMGAVGSLFKHKRQADGPIPVGSVKANFGHSEGAAGMASLLKCIM
                     MFKEDIIPPQAGMPHALNPKFGPLSELNIEISSEPKVFKKRSVSSREPRRILLNNFDAA
                     GGNACLLLEDYNERSATVDGIKRTVDPRSGHVVVTSARTQAAHHANKGKLIEWLRANPA
                     ARIEDVAYTTTARRMHHPIRFACTASTTQELITKLEANIDSPDAKVSPPLSQQTSPVVF
                     VFGGQGSHYAGMGGELYRTSPAFRESVDLCVTICEHHGFPPFLDLITDNGIDMSTKTTV
                     HTQLAVLTLEIGLAAFWKSAGVQPSMVIGHSLGEYAALHVAGVLSLTDVLYLVGQRALL
                     LLDRCEADTFAMLAVSMSATVAQGLLESHPEYSSCSISCINSPSATVISGSTDHIAQLQ
                     ADLTAHSKALPVPYGFHSFQVDPVLADYSNLAEGVTFLAPKIPVASTLLGSIVETRGTF
                     NTRYLGQQTRHPVEFVGALNAIKLKLADPIWLELGPSPICTSFVQATFSSSSPTRKAMS
                     TLEGPGSNKPWKSISKCLAAVYMQGVAIDWIGLHAPYTSCLKLLTLPSYAWDMKDYWIT
                     YTEANKNEEALSIAPVTGAKQPMISTFAQYAVRESSSSQGSNKIVMTFRASLAEAGLSA
                     AINGHRMQGLPICPGSALCEAGFAAAAYALESAGRKKDAHITKWSLRNPAMARPLTMSL
                     VGSDGDLITTINMDHASSNDIRISWKASKQSKGGPSYELGSCALVVHNNVEDLQAGWDR
                     TSYFIKARMDDVVRAAKDGRGHRFQADIFYALFAPAVEYDPHYKCVKEAYVSSDFSEAA
                     AEIVLQDDPSGTLFVASPYWGESLVHLAGFAVNANPRNRSGTSFINNSFESFEQTVNFE
                     AGKSYFTYARISQKDKETRSCDVFIFDSESRLVAQCPGLSFHEITVGDLGVDSIMAIEI
                     ASQVTNSTGLELTPSFLIEHPTIGDLRHAFATTESSTSSSLSDSFESSTVSNNSSEASS
                     NSVASDRKPSEGKKAPPPFYLIADGTGTIATYIHLPAFIKSKMAIHGIDSPFLHCPNRL
                     TTNVGIPGAAKLIVDALIEKQAKGVPFWIGGFSGGAMIAYEVCRQLSAAGRSIDGLLLI
                     DMCSPRLSNVPNDDEVGLAMFDAISKQDKSGVWNASDKTHRHLRALFASVAAYNPAPLS
                     RDQQGPAKRTAVIWARKGMIDRCGHNPQFRQLLADRDIATERYTGFMEDPKLGAVAWSL
                     PHKTKADLGPNGWDKYVGGETLLCLSTEADHLEMPTPGYAHLLGEAMDKAFAYFKEGTM
                     "
     aSDomain        complement(17364..18113)
                     /ASF="active site serine present: True"
                     /aSDomain="Thioesterase"
                     /aSTool="nrps_pks_domains"
                     /database="nrpspksdomains.hmm"
                     /detection="hmmscan"
                     /domain_id="nrpspksdomains_input.path1.gene24_Thioesterase.
                     1"
                     /evalue="2.90E-16"
                     /label="input.path1.gene24_Thioesterase.1"
                     /locus_tag="input.path1.gene24"
                     /protein_end="1672"
                     /protein_start="1422"
                     /score="52.3"
                     /tool="antismash"
                     /translation="LIADGTGTIATYIHLPAFIKSKMAIHGIDSPFLHCPNRLTTNVGI
                     PGAAKLIVDALIEKQAKGVPFWIGGFSGGAMIAYEVCRQLSAAGRSIDGLLLIDMCSPR
                     LSNVPNDDEVGLAMFDAISKQDKSGVWNASDKTHRHLRALFASVAAYNPAPLSRDQQGP
                     AKRTAVIWARKGMIDRCGHNPQFRQLLADRDIATERYTGFMEDPKLGAVAWSLPHKTKA
                     DLGPNGWDKYVGGETLLCLSTEADHLEM"
     aSModule        17364..22480
                     /complete
                     /domains="nrpspksdomains_input.path1.gene24_PKS_KS.1"
                     /domains="nrpspksdomains_input.path1.gene24_PKS_AT.1"
                     /domains="nrpspksdomains_input.path1.gene24_ACP.1"
                     /domains="nrpspksdomains_input.path1.gene24_Thioesterase.1"
                     /final_module
                     /iterative
                     /locus_tags="input.path1.gene24"
                     /monomer_pairings="mal -> mal"
                     /tool="antismash"
                     /type="pks"
     PFAM_domain     complement(17514..18110)
                     /aSDomain="Thioesterase"
                     /aSTool="clusterhmmer"
                     /database="32.0"
                     /db_xref="PF00975.20"
                     /db_xref="GO:0009058"
                     /db_xref="GO:0016788"
                     /description="Thioesterase domain"
                     /detection="hmmscan"
                     /domain_id="clusterhmmer_input.path1.gene24_0010"
                     /evalue="2.70E-12"
                     /gene_ontologies="GO:0009058: biosynthetic process"
                     /gene_ontologies="GO:0016788: hydrolase activity, acting on
                     ester bonds"
                     /label="input.path1.gene24"
                     /locus_tag="input.path1.gene24"
                     /protein_end="1622"
                     /protein_start="1423"
                     /score="47.3"
                     /tool="antismash"
                     /translation="IADGTGTIATYIHLPAFIKSKMAIHGIDSPFLHCPNRLTTNVGIP
                     GAAKLIVDALIEKQAKGVPFWIGGFSGGAMIAYEVCRQLSAAGRSIDGLLLIDMCSPRL
                     SNVPNDDEVGLAMFDAISKQDKSGVWNASDKTHRHLRALFASVAAYNPAPLSRDQQGPA
                     KRTAVIWARKGMIDRCGHNPQFRQLLADRDIATERY"
     CDS_motif       complement(17859..17921)
                     /aSTool="nrps_pks_domains"
                     /database="abmotifs"
                     /detection="hmmscan"
                     /domain_id="nrpspksmotif_input.path1.gene24_0006"
                     /evalue="5.10E-05"
                     /label="NRPS-te1"
                     /locus_tag="input.path1.gene24"
                     /protein_end="1507"
                     /protein_start="1486"
                     /score="15.8"
                     /tool="antismash"
                     /translation="PFWIGGFSGGAMIAYEVCRQL"
     aSDomain        complement(18404..18526)
                     /ASF="found active site serine: True"
                     /ASF="non-beta-branching ACP"
                     /aSDomain="ACP"
                     /aSTool="nrps_pks_domains"
                     /database="nrpspksdomains.hmm"
                     /detection="hmmscan"
                     /domain_id="nrpspksdomains_input.path1.gene24_ACP.1"
                     /evalue="2.50E-11"
                     /label="input.path1.gene24_ACP.1"
                     /locus_tag="input.path1.gene24"
                     /protein_end="1372"
                     /protein_start="1331"
                     /score="35.5"
                     /tool="antismash"
                     /translation="DLGVDSIMAIEIASQVTNSTGLELTPSFLIEHPTIGDLRHA"
     PFAM_domain     complement(18413..18526)
                     /aSDomain="PP-binding"
                     /aSTool="clusterhmmer"
                     /database="32.0"
                     /db_xref="PF00550.25"
                     /description="Phosphopantetheine attachment site"
                     /detection="hmmscan"
                     /domain_id="clusterhmmer_input.path1.gene24_0009"
                     /evalue="1.80E-07"
                     /label="input.path1.gene24"
                     /locus_tag="input.path1.gene24"
                     /protein_end="1369"
                     /protein_start="1331"
                     /score="31.4"
                     /tool="antismash"
                     /translation="DLGVDSIMAIEIASQVTNSTGLELTPSFLIEHPTIGDL"
     PFAM_domain     complement(join(18533..18534,18778..19615))
                     /aSDomain="PS-DH"
                     /aSTool="clusterhmmer"
                     /database="32.0"
                     /db_xref="PF14765.6"
                     /description="Polyketide synthase dehydratase"
                     /detection="hmmscan"
                     /domain_id="clusterhmmer_input.path1.gene24_0008"
                     /evalue="1.80E-11"
                     /label="input.path1.gene24"
                     /locus_tag="input.path1.gene24"
                     /protein_end="1329"
                     /protein_start="1049"
                     /score="43.9"
                     /tool="antismash"
                     /translation="INGHRMQGLPICPGSALCEAGFAAAAYALESAGRKKDAHITKWSL
                     RNPAMARPLTMSLVGSDGDLITTINMDHASSNDIRISWKASKQSKGGPSYELGSCALVV
                     HNNVEDLQAGWDRTSYFIKARMDDVVRAAKDGRGHRFQADIFYALFAPAVEYDPHYKCV
                     KEAYVSSDFSEAAAEIVLQDDPSGTLFVASPYWGESLVHLAGFAVNANPRNRSGTSFIN
                     NSFESFEQTVNFEAGKSYFTYARISQKDKETRSCDVFIFDSESRLVAQCPGLSFHEIT"
     aSDomain        complement(18779..19690)
                     /aSDomain="PT"
                     /aSTool="nrps_pks_domains"
                     /database="nrpspksdomains.hmm"
                     /detection="hmmscan"
                     /domain_id="nrpspksdomains_input.path1.gene24_PT.1"
                     /evalue="3.70E-87"
                     /label="input.path1.gene24_PT.1"
                     /locus_tag="input.path1.gene24"
                     /protein_end="1328"
                     /protein_start="1024"
                     /score="284.4"
                     /tool="antismash"
                     /translation="SSSQGSNKIVMTFRASLAEAGLSAAINGHRMQGLPICPGSALCEA
                     GFAAAAYALESAGRKKDAHITKWSLRNPAMARPLTMSLVGSDGDLITTINMDHASSNDI
                     RISWKASKQSKGGPSYELGSCALVVHNNVEDLQAGWDRTSYFIKARMDDVVRAAKDGRG
                     HRFQADIFYALFAPAVEYDPHYKCVKEAYVSSDFSEAAAEIVLQDDPSGTLFVASPYWG
                     ESLVHLAGFAVNANPRNRSGTSFINNSFESFEQTVNFEAGKSYFTYARISQKDKETRSC
                     DVFIFDSESRLVAQCPGLSFHEI"
     aSDomain        complement(18779..19690)
                     /aSDomain="TIGR04532"
                     /aSTool="tigrfam"
                     /description="PT_fungal_PKS: polyketide product template
                     domain"
                     /detection="hmmscan"
                     /domain_id="TIGRFam_input.path1.gene24_0001"
                     /evalue="3.20E-85"
                     /identifier="TIGR04532"
                     /label="input.path1.gene24"
                     /locus_tag="input.path1.gene24"
                     /protein_end="1328"
                     /protein_start="1024"
                     /score="284.4"
                     /tool="antismash"
                     /translation="SSSQGSNKIVMTFRASLAEAGLSAAINGHRMQGLPICPGSALCEA
                     GFAAAAYALESAGRKKDAHITKWSLRNPAMARPLTMSLVGSDGDLITTINMDHASSNDI
                     RISWKASKQSKGGPSYELGSCALVVHNNVEDLQAGWDRTSYFIKARMDDVVRAAKDGRG
                     HRFQADIFYALFAPAVEYDPHYKCVKEAYVSSDFSEAAAEIVLQDDPSGTLFVASPYWG
                     ESLVHLAGFAVNANPRNRSGTSFINNSFESFEQTVNFEAGKSYFTYARISQKDKETRSC
                     DVFIFDSESRLVAQCPGLSFHEI"
     aSDomain        complement(19967..20857)
                     /ASF="(Methyl)Malonyl-CoA specificity inconclusive"
                     /ASF="found active site serine: True, scaffold matched
                     GHGE: True"
                     /aSDomain="PKS_AT"
                     /aSTool="nrps_pks_domains"
                     /database="nrpspksdomains.hmm"
                     /detection="hmmscan"
                     /domain_id="nrpspksdomains_input.path1.gene24_PKS_AT.1"
                     /evalue="5.00E-82"
                     /label="input.path1.gene24_PKS_AT.1"
                     /locus_tag="input.path1.gene24"
                     /protein_end="932"
                     /protein_start="635"
                     /score="267.3"
                     /specificity="consensus: mal"
                     /specificity="PKS signature: Malonyl-CoA"
                     /specificity="Minowa: mal"
                     /tool="antismash"
                     /translation="VFGGQGSHYAGMGGELYRTSPAFRESVDLCVTICEHHGFPPFLDL
                     ITDNGIDMSTKTTVHTQLAVLTLEIGLAAFWKSAGVQPSMVIGHSLGEYAALHVAGVLS
                     LTDVLYLVGQRALLLLDRCEADTFAMLAVSMSATVAQGLLESHPEYSSCSISCINSPSA
                     TVISGSTDHIAQLQADLTAHSKALPVPYGFHSFQVDPVLADYSNLAEGVTFLAPKIPVA
                     STLLGSIVETRGTFNTRYLGQQTRHPVEFVGALNAIKLKLADPIWLELGPSPICTSFVQ
                     ATFSSSSPTRKAMSTL"
     PFAM_domain     complement(19982..20863)
                     /aSDomain="Acyl_transf_1"
                     /aSTool="clusterhmmer"
                     /database="32.0"
                     /db_xref="PF00698.21"
                     /description="Acyl transferase domain"
                     /detection="hmmscan"
                     /domain_id="clusterhmmer_input.path1.gene24_0007"
                     /evalue="3.00E-39"
                     /label="input.path1.gene24"
                     /locus_tag="input.path1.gene24"
                     /protein_end="927"
                     /protein_start="633"
                     /score="135.4"
                     /tool="antismash"
                     /translation="VFVFGGQGSHYAGMGGELYRTSPAFRESVDLCVTICEHHGFPPFL
                     DLITDNGIDMSTKTTVHTQLAVLTLEIGLAAFWKSAGVQPSMVIGHSLGEYAALHVAGV
                     LSLTDVLYLVGQRALLLLDRCEADTFAMLAVSMSATVAQGLLESHPEYSSCSISCINSP
                     SATVISGSTDHIAQLQADLTAHSKALPVPYGFHSFQVDPVLADYSNLAEGVTFLAPKIP
                     VASTLLGSIVETRGTFNTRYLGQQTRHPVEFVGALNAIKLKLADPIWLELGPSPICTSF
                     VQATFSSSSPTRK"
     CDS_motif       complement(20504..20620)
                     /aSTool="nrps_pks_domains"
                     /database="abmotifs"
                     /detection="hmmscan"
                     /domain_id="nrpspksmotif_input.path1.gene24_0005"
                     /evalue="5.10E-17"
                     /label="PKSI-AT-M_m3"
                     /locus_tag="input.path1.gene24"
                     /protein_end="753"
                     /protein_start="714"
                     /score="54.0"
                     /tool="antismash"
                     /translation="GVQPSMVIGHSLGEYAALHVAGVLSLTDVLYLVGQRALL"
     CDS_motif       complement(20807..20863)
                     /aSTool="nrps_pks_domains"
                     /database="abmotifs"
                     /detection="hmmscan"
                     /domain_id="nrpspksmotif_input.path1.gene24_0004"
                     /evalue="5.40E-05"
                     /label="PKSI-AT-mM_m1"
                     /locus_tag="input.path1.gene24"
                     /protein_end="652"
                     /protein_start="633"
                     /score="15.7"
                     /tool="antismash"
                     /translation="VFVFGGQGSHYAGMGGELY"
     aSDomain        complement(21179..22480)
                     /ASF="found active site cysteine: True, scaffold matched
                     GSSS: False"
                     /ASF="found active site histidines: True"
                     /aSDomain="PKS_KS"
                     /aSTool="nrps_pks_domains"
                     /database="nrpspksdomains.hmm"
                     /detection="hmmscan"
                     /domain_id="nrpspksdomains_input.path1.gene24_PKS_KS.1"
                     /evalue="1.10E-137"
                     /label="input.path1.gene24_PKS_KS.1"
                     /locus_tag="input.path1.gene24"
                     /protein_end="528"
                     /protein_start="94"
                     /score="451.1"
                     /tool="antismash"
                     /translation="IAIVGISGRGPGCDNMHEFWDLIMSKQDLCREVPKDRFDLDEFYC
                     AEHGQGDKKCTMTTRFGCFMDKPGNFDSRFFHISPREAMLMDPGHRQFLMSTYEALEMA
                     GYSNERSKATDPNRIAAFYGQVSDDWHDASHPTLGCDSYTLQGVQRAFGPARLAWQFKW
                     EGPTYALDSACASTTSSIHLACMSLKSKDIDMAVAGASNILSWPHSFTCLSKAGVLSDT
                     GNCKTYRDDADGYCRADFVGTVVLKRLEDAVAHNDNILAVIAGSGRNHSGNSTSITTSD
                     AGAQERLFRKVLRNAHVSPDDVSYVEMHGTGTQIGDPAEMGAVGSLFKHKRQADGPIPV
                     GSVKANFGHSEGAAGMASLLKCIMMFKEDIIPPQAGMPHALNPKFGPLSELNIEISSEP
                     KVFKKRSVSSREPRRILLNNFDAAGGNACLLLEDY"
     PFAM_domain     complement(21353..21703)
                     /aSDomain="Ketoacyl-synt_C"
                     /aSTool="clusterhmmer"
                     /database="32.0"
                     /db_xref="PF02801.22"
                     /description="Beta-ketoacyl synthase, C-terminal domain"
                     /detection="hmmscan"
                     /domain_id="clusterhmmer_input.path1.gene24_0006"
                     /evalue="1.40E-38"
                     /label="input.path1.gene24"
                     /locus_tag="input.path1.gene24"
                     /protein_end="470"
                     /protein_start="353"
                     /score="131.6"
                     /tool="antismash"
                     /translation="LAVIAGSGRNHSGNSTSITTSDAGAQERLFRKVLRNAHVSPDDVS
                     YVEMHGTGTQIGDPAEMGAVGSLFKHKRQADGPIPVGSVKANFGHSEGAAGMASLLKCI
                     MMFKEDIIPPQAG"
     CDS_motif       complement(21416..21460)
                     /aSTool="nrps_pks_domains"
                     /database="abmotifs"
                     /detection="hmmscan"
                     /domain_id="nrpspksmotif_input.path1.gene24_0003"
                     /evalue="5.70E-03"
                     /label="PKSI-KS_m6"
                     /locus_tag="input.path1.gene24"
                     /protein_end="449"
                     /protein_start="434"
                     /score="9.6"
                     /tool="antismash"
                     /translation="GSVKANFGHSEGAAG"
     CDS_motif       complement(21521..21568)
                     /aSTool="nrps_pks_domains"
                     /database="abmotifs"
                     /detection="hmmscan"
                     /domain_id="nrpspksmotif_input.path1.gene24_0002"
                     /evalue="2.10E-04"
                     /label="PKSI-KS_m5"
                     /locus_tag="input.path1.gene24"
                     /protein_end="414"
                     /protein_start="398"
                     /score="13.3"
                     /tool="antismash"
                     /translation="YVEMHGTGTQIGDPAE"
     PFAM_domain     complement(21725..22483)
                     /aSDomain="ketoacyl-synt"
                     /aSTool="clusterhmmer"
                     /database="32.0"
                     /db_xref="PF00109.26"
                     /description="Beta-ketoacyl synthase, N-terminal domain"
                     /detection="hmmscan"
                     /domain_id="clusterhmmer_input.path1.gene24_0005"
                     /evalue="5.00E-63"
                     /label="input.path1.gene24"
                     /locus_tag="input.path1.gene24"
                     /protein_end="346"
                     /protein_start="93"
                     /score="213.0"
                     /tool="antismash"
                     /translation="RIAIVGISGRGPGCDNMHEFWDLIMSKQDLCREVPKDRFDLDEFY
                     CAEHGQGDKKCTMTTRFGCFMDKPGNFDSRFFHISPREAMLMDPGHRQFLMSTYEALEM
                     AGYSNERSKATDPNRIAAFYGQVSDDWHDASHPTLGCDSYTLQGVQRAFGPARLAWQFK
                     WEGPTYALDSACASTTSSIHLACMSLKSKDIDMAVAGASNILSWPHSFTCLSKAGVLSD
                     TGNCKTYRDDADGYCRADFVGTVVLKRLEDA"
     CDS_motif       complement(22307..22336)
                     /aSTool="nrps_pks_domains"
                     /database="abmotifs"
                     /detection="hmmscan"
                     /domain_id="nrpspksmotif_input.path1.gene24_0001"
                     /evalue="9.60E+01"
                     /label="PKSI-AT-M_m1"
                     /locus_tag="input.path1.gene24"
                     /protein_end="152"
                     /protein_start="142"
                     /score="-2.7"
                     /tool="antismash"
                     /translation="GQGDKKCTMT"
     CDS             join(23490..23594,24447..24452)
                     /Name="input.path1.gene25"
                     /gene="input.path1.gene25"
                     /phase="0"
                     /source="GlimmerHMM"
                     /transl_table=1
                     /translation="MTVAMVLSRLACRPGQGHRAMSPSGLQRGGLSSPAA"
     CDS             join(25294..25462,25679..26333,26814..27093)
                     /Name="input.path1.gene26"
                     /gene="input.path1.gene26"
                     /source="GlimmerHMM"
                     /transl_table=1
                     /translation="MFVLGFAIGPLLWAPLSEMYGRQLLFATTFGAFTAFSAGAAGSNN
                     VATLIITRFLAGLLFVPETYAPVLLRKRAAQLSKHTGDGKVYRSAIDVHTGKKSLLELY
                     KIGLSRPWQMLIFEPIVLILSIYQAIIYGILYLLFGAFPIVYRQKRGWSEGVSELAFLG
                     IMIGMILSLIYFFFVDDYFFQKTIRKTNGKPPPEARLPSLALGGIILPIGLFWFSWTNS
                     PNIHWMVSIAAGVPFGFGMVLIFQAGMNYLIDSYVIFAASVLAASTVLRAAAGLPAQVT
                     PMRYQRLYDIHLPVPHSDVHGRPSGCVLSIWVGAVVEQAQRCGELPARHRDMQRRVGFA
                     VGLIHGQVSARKQHINHVLMAPLGGDV"
     PFAM_domain     join(25786..26333,26814..26817)
                     /aSDomain="MFS_1"
                     /aSTool="clusterhmmer"
                     /database="32.0"
                     /db_xref="PF07690.16"
                     /db_xref="GO:0055085"
                     /description="Major Facilitator Superfamily"
                     /detection="hmmscan"
                     /domain_id="clusterhmmer_input.path1.gene26_0011"
                     /evalue="1.20E-08"
                     /gene_ontologies="GO:0055085: transmembrane transport"
                     /label="input.path1.gene26"
                     /locus_tag="input.path1.gene26"
                     /protein_end="276"
                     /protein_start="92"
                     /score="34.3"
                     /tool="antismash"
                     /translation="VHTGKKSLLELYKIGLSRPWQMLIFEPIVLILSIYQAIIYGILYL
                     LFGAFPIVYRQKRGWSEGVSELAFLGIMIGMILSLIYFFFVDDYFFQKTIRKTNGKPPP
                     EARLPSLALGGIILPIGLFWFSWTNSPNIHWMVSIAAGVPFGFGMVLIFQAGMNYLIDS
                     YVIFAASVLAASTVLRAAAGL"
     CDS             complement(join(27471..27512,27568..27638,27970..28027))
                     /Name="input.path1.gene27"
                     /gene="input.path1.gene27"
                     /source="GlimmerHMM"
                     /transl_table=1
                     /translation="MEAVERRRIQNREAQRRFRIGGDFNRPPEPTLRHPSGGIDLAAIR
                     NEYAKDNERPV"
     CDS             complement(join(29213..29589,29638..29711,29945..30179,
                     30383..30694,30836..30909,31004..31110))
                     /Name="input.path1.gene28"
                     /gene="input.path1.gene28"
                     /gene_functions="biosynthetic-additional (smcogs)
                     SMCOG1119:halogenase (Score: 98; E-value: 1.2e-29)"
                     /gene_kind="biosynthetic-additional"
                     /source="GlimmerHMM"
                     /transl_table=1
                     /translation="MYGFDSRRRPRGSYAASVLAREGIDVVVLEADEHPRPLLRFIDLE
                     DDFDKHGFQKKVTKINTDFVSVHGPNGYSWNVVRSESDELLFKHAGKSGAQTFQGVKVD
                     ALEFEPYKGEFPSGGKLANPGRPVSAQWSAKDGRSGTIKFQYLVDSTGRAGLTSTKYLK
                     NHGSGWCWTIPLHNGTVSVGAVLRKDLFMEKKKGLGESATNAQIMAECIKLCPTIQGLL
                     EPAELVSDIKQATDYSYSASAMQETPVLSDIGEDGFDRAFEFLRPVIQGSGSSAAVKQF
                     TKAELSDTIFFAINALNEGSESNVVQESTKALNSLADSEPAESQLGPANGANGHAKAPE
                     QTNVEDEKVLTGLRILGKVALGGDMSDFGGTAIDGLLPRLERGNLGLMKANA"
     CDS             join(33882..33947,34261..36470,36543..36633,36697..36752,
                     36905..38201,38266..39037,39191..39741,39876..41677,
                     41720..41726)
                     /NRPS_PKS="Domain: PKS_KS(Iterative-KS) (34-462). E-value:
                     6.8e-168. Score: 550.7. Matches aSDomain:
                     nrpspksdomains_input.path1.gene29_PKS_KS.1"
                     /NRPS_PKS="Domain: PKS_AT (577-761). E-value: 2.7e-57.
                     Score: 186.1. Matches aSDomain:
                     nrpspksdomains_input.path1.gene29_PKS_AT.1"
                     /NRPS_PKS="Domain: PKS_DH (867-1056). E-value: 2.1e-24.
                     Score: 78.5. Matches aSDomain:
                     nrpspksdomains_input.path1.gene29_PKS_DH.1"
                     /NRPS_PKS="Domain: PKS_DH2 (1013-1139). E-value: 4.4e-10.
                     Score: 31.1. Matches aSDomain:
                     nrpspksdomains_input.path1.gene29_PKS_DH2.1"
                     /NRPS_PKS="Domain: PKS_ER (1564-1880). E-value: 5.8e-116.
                     Score: 378.7. Matches aSDomain:
                     nrpspksdomains_input.path1.gene29_PKS_ER.1"
                     /NRPS_PKS="Domain: PKS_KR (1904-2084). E-value: 2.4e-56.
                     Score: 182.3. Matches aSDomain:
                     nrpspksdomains_input.path1.gene29_PKS_KR.1"
                     /NRPS_PKS="Domain: PKS_PP (2198-2278). E-value: 6.2e-13.
                     Score: 40.7. Matches aSDomain:
                     nrpspksdomains_input.path1.gene29_PKS_PP.1"
                     /NRPS_PKS="type: Type I Iterative PKS"
                     /Name="input.path1.gene29"
                     /gene="input.path1.gene29"
                     /gene_functions="biosynthetic (rule-based-clusters) T1PKS:
                     PKS_KS"
                     /gene_functions="biosynthetic (rule-based-clusters) T1PKS:
                     PKS_AT"
                     /gene_functions="biosynthetic-additional
                     (rule-based-clusters) PP-binding"
                     /gene_functions="biosynthetic-additional
                     (rule-based-clusters) adh_short"
                     /gene_functions="biosynthetic-additional (smcogs)
                     SMCOG1022:Beta-ketoacyl synthase (Score: 254.9; E-value:
                     2.4e-77)"
                     /gene_kind="biosynthetic"
                     /sec_met_domain="PP-binding (E-value: 2.7e-07, bitscore:
                     26.3, seeds: 164, tool: rule-based-clusters)"
                     /sec_met_domain="PKS_KS (E-value: 8.1e-167, bitscore:
                     550.7, seeds: 2284, tool: rule-based-clusters)"
                     /sec_met_domain="PKS_AT (E-value: 3.2e-56, bitscore: 186.1,
                     seeds: 1682, tool: rule-based-clusters)"
                     /sec_met_domain="adh_short (E-value: 1.9e-51, bitscore:
                     169.8, seeds: 230, tool: rule-based-clusters)"
                     /source="GlimmerHMM"
                     /transl_table=1
                     /translation="MSTIFVEDPYRFGTPRGRLVDAMPSTNLNEPRAPIAIVGLACRFP
                     GDASNPSKFWDLLKNGRDASTQKTNRYNENAWYHPGGTNKRQNVLPVKGGYLLKQDPYV
                     FDAAFFNITAAEATAFDPKQRIAMEVAYEALENAGMPLQKVAGTQTSCFIGTSISDYRD
                     SVVRDFGNIPKYHLLGTSDEMLSNRISHFLDIHGPSATIETACSSSHVATHLACQSLQS
                     GESDMAIAGGVGMILDPGSTMQLNNLQFLSSFGQSRAFDETAGGYARGEGCGIIVLKRL
                     DKAIQDGDNIRAVIRGTGVNSDGWTQGVTFPSGEAQAALIRYVYESNGLDYGSTQYVET
                     HGTGTHAGDPIEARAIYHTIGQGGMATNPSRKKLWFGSVKPNIGHLESAAGMASLIKGV
                     LAMEHGVIPPTIHLSKPNPAIEFEEWNMAVPTKLTNWPACQVRRMSSSAFGMGGTNAHI
                     VFERPSNQALLQSGSNGANGIFTALTTKTRLFVFSSHDQAGFKRLGNALVEHLDTVGPA
                     ASGPEYLANLSHTLAAARSGLSWKSSCLAESAAELREKLLTTLGENATRASSSQQPRIG
                     FVFTGQGAQWARMGVEMLERSVFSNSVSRSAAMLRDMGCDWDPVTELAKVQKESRLGVP
                     EISQPICTVLQIALVDELWSWGIRPSKVVGHSSGEIAAAYCIGALTHSEALAAAYYRGK
                     ASAGIKHLKGGMMAVQCSPEEAVKLMSNNNLNATVACVNAPSSITLSGDVDTLEAIRAI
                     FDERGFAAIAHLDDRPAIPDNEGQQQQPLSWSPASLCYSLMLSRNYFPPTVQSAVLAAE
                     LFRHSLPMDVPKVNDDSHCRLLTDLPPYPWNHSQRFRAESRVQRELFAQKFPTTSILGA
                     QMPSMGESERVWRGFIRLDDEPWLRDHTIGTTVLFPGAGVISAVLEAAQQIADPGKTPY
                     AFTLRDVSFLAAMPLTDGVATEFVLHMRPHLVATRGSTPAAWWEFSVSFCTGAAGELRN
                     SSRGLISITYEDSRSPQMVREDAQAEAANIADYRRILHDCPEECSKEDFYNCLAKSGLR
                     YGEHFQGVEKCYPGNGKTAFEVRLVDLGETFAKGKLDRPFLIHAAALDSMLQASMGSTS
                     NSNGSGSFGFDVPMIPKSIGELVISVDMPADVGYMMPGFSRSKRHGFNEWSADVTMLDR
                     ELSKVFLSVSDFRMAELEVDNVGESGREGDVEVDPTDIASEIHWNYALDVLKPEEIRQV
                     LSSVATTTVNHRLVELVRMIIHQSPGMDIVELVTGSEELTDTVMSKLPSGFILPTQVRY
                     ALVNSSTNISHPADAEDKVFGRLFSLGPLDTPLAADTTPADVFVIPYHVMNSLQKEFDS
                     ILERLSRLAKPNAMFLIVGPDATTDRREIPSRVLKAKGLELRSSIPMGTDSLTLYHYGK
                     KEKAQPEKLANGSTGEKVVILEPLKSSPKMRTFSKELQTVLDGQGYTVSTKTGVDSVEA
                     GTSGAKTFVSLLELEQPFLEDLSESDFHSVRALMLNSRVLLIPTEDSEFREQNGFLQVS
                     RIFPSLKENKHIGNHLYDSTRVMSLPNDYQDENTASFRLVVGKPGLLDTLHFVRDESMA
                     MTPLADDEVELQVKASGINFRDIMGSMGLFAVTGLGQEASGVVVRTGKLGAKSLKPGDR
                     VSTMTAGGAHATRFRSDYRVTHKIPDAMSFEEAAGVPVAYCTAYYALIRLAKLRRGQSV
                     LIHAAAGGTGQAAVQLAKHLGVVVYATVGTEEKRRLLIDKYSIPEEHIFNSRDGSFAKG
                     IQRVTGNRGVDCVLNSLSGELLRLSWTCLAIFGIFVEIGLRDITDNMRLDMGPFGKSTT
                     FSFINIVTLLQENPHALGEILHEVFKLVNEGVLRPAHPVTVYPLSRIEDAFRIMQRGKH
                     LGKMILSFTQDEARARVQLKAKDSLKLDPNATYLIVGGLGGLGRSLAMEFVASGARHIA
                     FLSRSGDTKPEAKTVVDQLTAHGAQVKVYRCDIADDDAFLEAMEQCSQELPPVKGVVQM
                     AMVLRDIVFEKMSYEEWTIPLRPKVQGTWNLHRYFGHERPLDFMILCSSTAGVSGNPSQ
                     AQYAAGNTFQDALASYRRAEGLKAVAVNLGIMRDVGVLAEQMESHFLKVWERALGIREP
                     AFHALMKRLITGQQQQYGGAQDDDGCPAQVCVGLGTGNILATHGLDRPAYFEDPRFGPL
                     AVTSVLSNATAKADGAAASIASRLSEASANKDPTVATSIITDALVMKVADILRIPPSEV
                     DPSRPMYRYGVDSLVALEVRNWITKETKANMTLLDILSGVPMKTLAVQIAKKSNA"
     PFAM_domain     34294..35046
                     /aSDomain="ketoacyl-synt"
                     /aSTool="clusterhmmer"
                     /database="32.0"
                     /db_xref="PF00109.26"
                     /description="Beta-ketoacyl synthase, N-terminal domain"
                     /detection="hmmscan"
                     /domain_id="clusterhmmer_input.path1.gene29_0012"
                     /evalue="4.40E-69"
                     /label="input.path1.gene29"
                     /locus_tag="input.path1.gene29"
                     /protein_end="284"
                     /protein_start="33"
                     /score="232.9"
                     /tool="antismash"
                     /translation="PIAIVGLACRFPGDASNPSKFWDLLKNGRDASTQKTNRYNENAWY
                     HPGGTNKRQNVLPVKGGYLLKQDPYVFDAAFFNITAAEATAFDPKQRIAMEVAYEALEN
                     AGMPLQKVAGTQTSCFIGTSISDYRDSVVRDFGNIPKYHLLGTSDEMLSNRISHFLDIH
                     GPSATIETACSSSHVATHLACQSLQSGESDMAIAGGVGMILDPGSTMQLNNLQFLSSFG
                     QSRAFDETAGGYARGEGCGIIVLKRLDKA"
     aSDomain        34297..35580
                     /ASF="found active site cysteine: True, scaffold matched
                     GSSS: True"
                     /ASF="found active site histidines: True"
                     /aSDomain="PKS_KS"
                     /aSTool="nrps_pks_domains"
                     /database="nrpspksdomains.hmm"
                     /detection="hmmscan"
                     /domain_id="nrpspksdomains_input.path1.gene29_PKS_KS.1"
                     /evalue="6.80E-168"
                     /label="input.path1.gene29_PKS_KS.1"
                     /locus_tag="input.path1.gene29"
                     /protein_end="462"
                     /protein_start="34"
                     /score="550.7"
                     /tool="antismash"
                     /translation="IAIVGLACRFPGDASNPSKFWDLLKNGRDASTQKTNRYNENAWYH
                     PGGTNKRQNVLPVKGGYLLKQDPYVFDAAFFNITAAEATAFDPKQRIAMEVAYEALENA
                     GMPLQKVAGTQTSCFIGTSISDYRDSVVRDFGNIPKYHLLGTSDEMLSNRISHFLDIHG
                     PSATIETACSSSHVATHLACQSLQSGESDMAIAGGVGMILDPGSTMQLNNLQFLSSFGQ
                     SRAFDETAGGYARGEGCGIIVLKRLDKAIQDGDNIRAVIRGTGVNSDGWTQGVTFPSGE
                     AQAALIRYVYESNGLDYGSTQYVETHGTGTHAGDPIEARAIYHTIGQGGMATNPSRKKL
                     WFGSVKPNIGHLESAAGMASLIKGVLAMEHGVIPPTIHLSKPNPAIEFEEWNMAVPTKL
                     TNWPACQVRRMSSSAFGMGGTNAHIVFER"
     aSModule        34297..41666
                     /complete
                     /domains="nrpspksdomains_input.path1.gene29_PKS_KS.1"
                     /domains="nrpspksdomains_input.path1.gene29_PKS_AT.1"
                     /domains="nrpspksdomains_input.path1.gene29_PKS_DH.1"
                     /domains="nrpspksdomains_input.path1.gene29_PKS_DH2.1"
                     /domains="nrpspksdomains_input.path1.gene29_PKS_ER.1"
                     /domains="nrpspksdomains_input.path1.gene29_PKS_KR.1"
                     /domains="nrpspksdomains_input.path1.gene29_PKS_PP.1"
                     /iterative
                     /locus_tags="input.path1.gene29"
                     /monomer_pairings="pk -> pk"
                     /tool="antismash"
                     /type="pks"
     CDS_motif       34783..34830
                     /aSTool="nrps_pks_domains"
                     /database="abmotifs"
                     /detection="hmmscan"
                     /domain_id="nrpspksmotif_input.path1.gene29_0001"
                     /evalue="5.60E-05"
                     /label="PKSI-KS_m3"
                     /locus_tag="input.path1.gene29"
                     /protein_end="212"
                     /protein_start="196"
                     /score="15.4"
                     /tool="antismash"
                     /translation="GPSATIETACSSSHVA"
     PFAM_domain     35071..35433
                     /aSDomain="Ketoacyl-synt_C"
                     /aSTool="clusterhmmer"
                     /database="32.0"
                     /db_xref="PF02801.22"
                     /description="Beta-ketoacyl synthase, C-terminal domain"
                     /detection="hmmscan"
                     /domain_id="clusterhmmer_input.path1.gene29_0013"
                     /evalue="4.10E-35"
                     /label="input.path1.gene29"
                     /locus_tag="input.path1.gene29"
                     /protein_end="413"
                     /protein_start="292"
                     /score="120.3"
                     /tool="antismash"
                     /translation="AVIRGTGVNSDGWTQGVTFPSGEAQAALIRYVYESNGLDYGSTQY
                     VETHGTGTHAGDPIEARAIYHTIGQGGMATNPSRKKLWFGSVKPNIGHLESAAGMASLI
                     KGVLAMEHGVIPPTIHL"
     CDS_motif       35203..35250
                     /aSTool="nrps_pks_domains"
                     /database="abmotifs"
                     /detection="hmmscan"
                     /domain_id="nrpspksmotif_input.path1.gene29_0002"
                     /evalue="5.90E-04"
                     /label="PKSI-KS_m5"
                     /locus_tag="input.path1.gene29"
                     /protein_end="352"
                     /protein_start="336"
                     /score="12.2"
                     /tool="antismash"
                     /translation="YVETHGTGTHAGDPIE"
     CDS_motif       35323..35367
                     /aSTool="nrps_pks_domains"
                     /database="abmotifs"
                     /detection="hmmscan"
                     /domain_id="nrpspksmotif_input.path1.gene29_0003"
                     /evalue="1.20E-03"
                     /label="PKSI-KS_m6"
                     /locus_tag="input.path1.gene29"
                     /protein_end="391"
                     /protein_start="376"
                     /score="11.4"
                     /tool="antismash"
                     /translation="GSVKPNIGHLESAAG"
     PFAM_domain     35440..35808
                     /aSDomain="KAsynt_C_assoc"
                     /aSTool="clusterhmmer"
                     /database="32.0"
                     /db_xref="PF16197.5"
                     /description="Ketoacyl-synthetase C-terminal extension"
                     /detection="hmmscan"
                     /domain_id="clusterhmmer_input.path1.gene29_0014"
                     /evalue="6.40E-13"
                     /label="input.path1.gene29"
                     /locus_tag="input.path1.gene29"
                     /protein_end="538"
                     /protein_start="415"
                     /score="49.1"
                     /tool="antismash"
                     /translation="PNPAIEFEEWNMAVPTKLTNWPACQVRRMSSSAFGMGGTNAHIVF
                     ERPSNQALLQSGSNGANGIFTALTTKTRLFVFSSHDQAGFKRLGNALVEHLDTVGPAAS
                     GPEYLANLSHTLAAARSGL"
     CDS_motif       35923..35976
                     /aSTool="nrps_pks_domains"
                     /database="abmotifs"
                     /detection="hmmscan"
                     /domain_id="nrpspksmotif_input.path1.gene29_0004"
                     /evalue="1.40E-05"
                     /label="PKSI-AT-mM_m1"
                     /locus_tag="input.path1.gene29"
                     /protein_end="594"
                     /protein_start="576"
                     /score="17.5"
                     /tool="antismash"
                     /translation="FVFTGQGAQWARMGVEML"
     PFAM_domain     join(35923..36470,36543)
                     /aSDomain="Acyl_transf_1"
                     /aSTool="clusterhmmer"
                     /database="32.0"
                     /db_xref="PF00698.21"
                     /description="Acyl transferase domain"
                     /detection="hmmscan"
                     /domain_id="clusterhmmer_input.path1.gene29_0015"
                     /evalue="1.50E-33"
                     /label="input.path1.gene29"
                     /locus_tag="input.path1.gene29"
                     /protein_end="759"
                     /protein_start="576"
                     /score="116.7"
                     /tool="antismash"
                     /translation="FVFTGQGAQWARMGVEMLERSVFSNSVSRSAAMLRDMGCDWDPVT
                     ELAKVQKESRLGVPEISQPICTVLQIALVDELWSWGIRPSKVVGHSSGEIAAAYCIGAL
                     THSEALAAAYYRGKASAGIKHLKGGMMAVQCSPEEAVKLMSNNNLNATVACVNAPSSIT
                     LSGDVDTLEAIRAIFDERGF"
     aSDomain        join(35926..36470,36543..36549)
                     /aSDomain="PKS_AT"
                     /aSTool="nrps_pks_domains"
                     /database="nrpspksdomains.hmm"
                     /detection="hmmscan"
                     /domain_id="nrpspksdomains_input.path1.gene29_PKS_AT.1"
                     /evalue="2.70E-57"
                     /label="input.path1.gene29_PKS_AT.1"
                     /locus_tag="input.path1.gene29"
                     /protein_end="761"
                     /protein_start="577"
                     /score="186.1"
                     /specificity="consensus: pk"
                     /specificity="PKS signature: Malonyl-CoA"
                     /specificity="Minowa: mmal"
                     /tool="antismash"
                     /translation="VFTGQGAQWARMGVEMLERSVFSNSVSRSAAMLRDMGCDWDPVTE
                     LAKVQKESRLGVPEISQPICTVLQIALVDELWSWGIRPSKVVGHSSGEIAAAYCIGALT
                     HSEALAAAYYRGKASAGIKHLKGGMMAVQCSPEEAVKLMSNNNLNATVACVNAPSSITL
                     SGDVDTLEAIRAIFDERGFAA"
     CDS_motif       36163..36252
                     /aSTool="nrps_pks_domains"
                     /database="abmotifs"
                     /detection="hmmscan"
                     /domain_id="nrpspksmotif_input.path1.gene29_0005"
                     /evalue="5.60E-09"
                     /label="PKSI-AT-mM_m3"
                     /locus_tag="input.path1.gene29"
                     /protein_end="686"
                     /protein_start="656"
                     /score="28.5"
                     /tool="antismash"
                     /translation="GIRPSKVVGHSSGEIAAAYCIGALTHSEAL"
     aSDomain        37083..37649
                     /ASF="catalytic triad H,G,P inconclusive"
                     /aSDomain="PKS_DH"
                     /aSTool="nrps_pks_domains"
                     /database="nrpspksdomains.hmm"
                     /detection="hmmscan"
                     /domain_id="nrpspksdomains_input.path1.gene29_PKS_DH.1"
                     /evalue="2.10E-24"
                     /label="input.path1.gene29_PKS_DH.1"
                     /locus_tag="input.path1.gene29"
                     /protein_end="1056"
                     /protein_start="867"
                     /score="78.5"
                     /tool="antismash"
                     /translation="ILGAQMPSMGESERVWRGFIRLDDEPWLRDHTIGTTVLFPGAGVI
                     SAVLEAAQQIADPGKTPYAFTLRDVSFLAAMPLTDGVATEFVLHMRPHLVATRGSTPAA
                     WWEFSVSFCTGAAGELRNSSRGLISITYEDSRSPQMVREDAQAEAANIADYRRILHDCP
                     EECSKEDFYNCLAKSGLRYGEHFQGV"
     PFAM_domain     37083..38036
                     /aSDomain="PS-DH"
                     /aSTool="clusterhmmer"
                     /database="32.0"
                     /db_xref="PF14765.6"
                     /description="Polyketide synthase dehydratase"
                     /detection="hmmscan"
                     /domain_id="clusterhmmer_input.path1.gene29_0016"
                     /evalue="9.00E-44"
                     /label="input.path1.gene29"
                     /locus_tag="input.path1.gene29"
                     /protein_end="1185"
                     /protein_start="867"
                     /score="149.9"
                     /tool="antismash"
                     /translation="ILGAQMPSMGESERVWRGFIRLDDEPWLRDHTIGTTVLFPGAGVI
                     SAVLEAAQQIADPGKTPYAFTLRDVSFLAAMPLTDGVATEFVLHMRPHLVATRGSTPAA
                     WWEFSVSFCTGAAGELRNSSRGLISITYEDSRSPQMVREDAQAEAANIADYRRILHDCP
                     EECSKEDFYNCLAKSGLRYGEHFQGVEKCYPGNGKTAFEVRLVDLGETFAKGKLDRPFL
                     IHAAALDSMLQASMGSTSNSNGSGSFGFDVPMIPKSIGELVISVDMPADVGYMMPGFSR
                     SKRHGFNEWSADVTMLDRELSKVFLSVSDFRMAELEV"
     CDS_motif       37089..37115
                     /aSTool="nrps_pks_domains"
                     /database="abmotifs"
                     /detection="hmmscan"
                     /domain_id="nrpspksmotif_input.path1.gene29_0006"
                     /evalue="4.40E+01"
                     /label="PKSI-AT-M_m1"
                     /locus_tag="input.path1.gene29"
                     /protein_end="878"
                     /protein_start="869"
                     /score="-1.7"
                     /tool="antismash"
                     /translation="GAQMPSMGE"
     CDS_motif       37161..37238
                     /aSTool="nrps_pks_domains"
                     /database="abmotifs"
                     /detection="hmmscan"
                     /domain_id="nrpspksmotif_input.path1.gene29_0007"
                     /evalue="3.60E-09"
                     /label="PKSI-DH_m2"
                     /locus_tag="input.path1.gene29"
                     /protein_end="919"
                     /protein_start="893"
                     /score="29.1"
                     /tool="antismash"
                     /translation="WLRDHTIGTTVLFPGAGVISAVLEAA"
     aSDomain        37521..37898
                     /aSDomain="PKS_DH2"
                     /aSTool="nrps_pks_domains"
                     /database="nrpspksdomains.hmm"
                     /detection="hmmscan"
                     /domain_id="nrpspksdomains_input.path1.gene29_PKS_DH2.1"
                     /evalue="4.40E-10"
                     /label="input.path1.gene29_PKS_DH2.1"
                     /locus_tag="input.path1.gene29"
                     /protein_end="1139"
                     /protein_start="1013"
                     /score="31.1"
                     /tool="antismash"
                     /translation="AEAANIADYRRILHDCPEECSKEDFYNCLAKSGLRYGEHFQGVEK
                     CYPGNGKTAFEVRLVDLGETFAKGKLDRPFLIHAAALDSMLQASMGSTSNSNGSGSFGF
                     DVPMIPKSIGELVISVDMPADV"
     aSDomain        join(39391..39741,39876..40472)
                     /ASF="ER domain putatively catalyzing 2R-configuration
                     product formation"
                     /aSDomain="PKS_ER"
                     /aSTool="nrps_pks_domains"
                     /database="nrpspksdomains.hmm"
                     /detection="hmmscan"
                     /domain_id="nrpspksdomains_input.path1.gene29_PKS_ER.1"
                     /evalue="5.80E-116"
                     /label="input.path1.gene29_PKS_ER.1"
                     /locus_tag="input.path1.gene29"
                     /protein_end="1880"
                     /protein_start="1564"
                     /score="378.7"
                     /tool="antismash"
                     /translation="GLLDTLHFVRDESMAMTPLADDEVELQVKASGINFRDIMGSMGLF
                     AVTGLGQEASGVVVRTGKLGAKSLKPGDRVSTMTAGGAHATRFRSDYRVTHKIPDAMSF
                     EEAAGVPVAYCTAYYALIRLAKLRRGQSVLIHAAAGGTGQAAVQLAKHLGVVVYATVGT
                     EEKRRLLIDKYSIPEEHIFNSRDGSFAKGIQRVTGNRGVDCVLNSLSGELLRLSWTCLA
                     IFGIFVEIGLRDITDNMRLDMGPFGKSTTFSFINIVTLLQENPHALGEILHEVFKLVNE
                     GVLRPAHPVTVYPLSRIEDAFRIMQRGKHLGKMIL"
     CDS_motif       39484..39519
                     /aSTool="nrps_pks_domains"
                     /database="abmotifs"
                     /detection="hmmscan"
                     /domain_id="nrpspksmotif_input.path1.gene29_0008"
                     /evalue="3.10E-03"
                     /label="PKSI-ER_m1"
                     /locus_tag="input.path1.gene29"
                     /protein_end="1607"
                     /protein_start="1595"
                     /score="10.7"
                     /tool="antismash"
                     /translation="GINFRDIMGSMG"
     CDS_motif       39538..39576
                     /aSTool="nrps_pks_domains"
                     /database="abmotifs"
                     /detection="hmmscan"
                     /domain_id="nrpspksmotif_input.path1.gene29_0009"
                     /evalue="7.80E-03"
                     /label="PKSI-ER_m2"
                     /locus_tag="input.path1.gene29"
                     /protein_end="1626"
                     /protein_start="1613"
                     /score="9.4"
                     /tool="antismash"
                     /translation="LGQEASGVVVRTG"
     CDS_motif       join(39709..39741,39876..39887)
                     /aSTool="nrps_pks_domains"
                     /database="abmotifs"
                     /detection="hmmscan"
                     /domain_id="nrpspksmotif_input.path1.gene29_0010"
                     /evalue="5.90E-05"
                     /label="PKSI-ER_m4"
                     /locus_tag="input.path1.gene29"
                     /protein_end="1685"
                     /protein_start="1670"
                     /score="16.4"
                     /tool="antismash"
                     /translation="AAGVPVAYCTAYYAL"
     CDS_motif       39912..39974
                     /aSTool="nrps_pks_domains"
                     /database="abmotifs"
                     /detection="hmmscan"
                     /domain_id="nrpspksmotif_input.path1.gene29_0011"
                     /evalue="1.60E-09"
                     /label="PKSI-ER_m5"
                     /locus_tag="input.path1.gene29"
                     /protein_end="1714"
                     /protein_start="1693"
                     /score="30.0"
                     /tool="antismash"
                     /translation="GQSVLIHAAAGGTGQAAVQLA"
     CDS_motif       39984..40034
                     /aSTool="nrps_pks_domains"
                     /database="abmotifs"
                     /detection="hmmscan"
                     /domain_id="nrpspksmotif_input.path1.gene29_0012"
                     /evalue="1.90E-05"
                     /label="PKSI-ER_m6"
                     /locus_tag="input.path1.gene29"
                     /protein_end="1734"
                     /protein_start="1717"
                     /score="17.3"
                     /tool="antismash"
                     /translation="GVVVYATVGTEEKRRLL"
     PFAM_domain     40062..40472
                     /aSDomain="ADH_zinc_N_2"
                     /aSTool="clusterhmmer"
                     /database="32.0"
                     /db_xref="PF13602.6"
                     /description="Zinc-binding dehydrogenase"
                     /detection="hmmscan"
                     /domain_id="clusterhmmer_input.path1.gene29_0017"
                     /evalue="1.20E-15"
                     /label="input.path1.gene29"
                     /locus_tag="input.path1.gene29"
                     /protein_end="1880"
                     /protein_start="1743"
                     /score="58.7"
                     /tool="antismash"
                     /translation="HIFNSRDGSFAKGIQRVTGNRGVDCVLNSLSGELLRLSWTCLAIF
                     GIFVEIGLRDITDNMRLDMGPFGKSTTFSFINIVTLLQENPHALGEILHEVFKLVNEGV
                     LRPAHPVTVYPLSRIEDAFRIMQRGKHLGKMIL"
     CDS_motif       40113..40151
                     /aSTool="nrps_pks_domains"
                     /database="abmotifs"
                     /detection="hmmscan"
                     /domain_id="nrpspksmotif_input.path1.gene29_0013"
                     /evalue="9.30E-04"
                     /label="PKSI-ER_m7"
                     /locus_tag="input.path1.gene29"
                     /protein_end="1773"
                     /protein_start="1760"
                     /score="11.9"
                     /tool="antismash"
                     /translation="TGNRGVDCVLNSL"
     CDS_motif       40425..40472
                     /aSTool="nrps_pks_domains"
                     /database="abmotifs"
                     /detection="hmmscan"
                     /domain_id="nrpspksmotif_input.path1.gene29_0014"
                     /evalue="5.70E-05"
                     /label="PKSI-ER_m9"
                     /locus_tag="input.path1.gene29"
                     /protein_end="1880"
                     /protein_start="1864"
                     /score="16.1"
                     /tool="antismash"
                     /translation="AFRIMQRGKHLGKMIL"
     aSDomain        40545..41084
                     /ASF="KR domain putatively catalyzing D-configuration
                     product formation"
                     /ASF="catalytic triad S,Y,N found: True"
                     /aSDomain="PKS_KR"
                     /aSTool="nrps_pks_domains"
                     /database="nrpspksdomains.hmm"
                     /detection="hmmscan"
                     /domain_id="nrpspksdomains_input.path1.gene29_PKS_KR.1"
                     /evalue="2.40E-56"
                     /label="input.path1.gene29_PKS_KR.1"
                     /locus_tag="input.path1.gene29"
                     /protein_end="2084"
                     /protein_start="1904"
                     /score="182.3"
                     /specificity="KR activity: active"
                     /specificity="KR stereochemistry: (unknown)"
                     /tool="antismash"
                     /translation="ATYLIVGGLGGLGRSLAMEFVASGARHIAFLSRSGDTKPEAKTVV
                     DQLTAHGAQVKVYRCDIADDDAFLEAMEQCSQELPPVKGVVQMAMVLRDIVFEKMSYEE
                     WTIPLRPKVQGTWNLHRYFGHERPLDFMILCSSTAGVSGNPSQAQYAAGNTFQDALASY
                     RRAEGLKAVAVNLGIMR"
     PFAM_domain     40545..41087
                     /aSDomain="KR"
                     /aSTool="clusterhmmer"
                     /database="32.0"
                     /db_xref="PF08659.10"
                     /description="KR domain"
                     /detection="hmmscan"
                     /domain_id="clusterhmmer_input.path1.gene29_0018"
                     /evalue="4.30E-63"
                     /label="input.path1.gene29"
                     /locus_tag="input.path1.gene29"
                     /protein_end="2085"
                     /protein_start="1904"
                     /score="212.5"
                     /tool="antismash"
                     /translation="ATYLIVGGLGGLGRSLAMEFVASGARHIAFLSRSGDTKPEAKTVV
                     DQLTAHGAQVKVYRCDIADDDAFLEAMEQCSQELPPVKGVVQMAMVLRDIVFEKMSYEE
                     WTIPLRPKVQGTWNLHRYFGHERPLDFMILCSSTAGVSGNPSQAQYAAGNTFQDALASY
                     RRAEGLKAVAVNLGIMRD"
     CDS_motif       40548..40646
                     /aSTool="nrps_pks_domains"
                     /database="abmotifs"
                     /detection="hmmscan"
                     /domain_id="nrpspksmotif_input.path1.gene29_0015"
                     /evalue="2.90E-15"
                     /label="PKSI-KR_m1"
                     /locus_tag="input.path1.gene29"
                     /protein_end="1938"
                     /protein_start="1905"
                     /score="48.8"
                     /tool="antismash"
                     /translation="TYLIVGGLGGLGRSLAMEFVASGARHIAFLSRS"
     CDS_motif       40875..40904
                     /aSTool="nrps_pks_domains"
                     /database="abmotifs"
                     /detection="hmmscan"
                     /domain_id="nrpspksmotif_input.path1.gene29_0016"
                     /evalue="5.20E-04"
                     /label="PKSI-KR_m3"
                     /locus_tag="input.path1.gene29"
                     /protein_end="2024"
                     /protein_start="2014"
                     /score="13.3"
                     /tool="antismash"
                     /translation="PKVQGTWNLH"
     CDS_motif       40929..41039
                     /aSTool="nrps_pks_domains"
                     /database="abmotifs"
                     /detection="hmmscan"
                     /domain_id="nrpspksmotif_input.path1.gene29_0017"
                     /evalue="4.00E-19"
                     /label="PKSI-KR_m4"
                     /locus_tag="input.path1.gene29"
                     /protein_end="2069"
                     /protein_start="2032"
                     /score="61.2"
                     /tool="antismash"
                     /translation="LDFMILCSSTAGVSGNPSQAQYAAGNTFQDALASYRR"
     aSDomain        41427..41666
                     /aSDomain="PKS_PP"
                     /aSTool="nrps_pks_domains"
                     /database="nrpspksdomains.hmm"
                     /detection="hmmscan"
                     /domain_id="nrpspksdomains_input.path1.gene29_PKS_PP.1"
                     /evalue="6.20E-13"
                     /label="input.path1.gene29_PKS_PP.1"
                     /locus_tag="input.path1.gene29"
                     /protein_end="2278"
                     /protein_start="2198"
                     /score="40.7"
                     /tool="antismash"
                     /translation="NKDPTVATSIITDALVMKVADILRIPPSEVDPSRPMYRYGVDSLV
                     ALEVRNWITKETKANMTLLDILSGVPMKTLAVQIA"
     PFAM_domain     41466..41624
                     /aSDomain="PP-binding"
                     /aSTool="clusterhmmer"
                     /database="32.0"
                     /db_xref="PF00550.25"
                     /description="Phosphopantetheine attachment site"
                     /detection="hmmscan"
                     /domain_id="clusterhmmer_input.path1.gene29_0019"
                     /evalue="5.80E-07"
                     /label="input.path1.gene29"
                     /locus_tag="input.path1.gene29"
                     /protein_end="2264"
                     /protein_start="2211"
                     /score="29.8"
                     /tool="antismash"
                     /translation="ALVMKVADILRIPPSEVDPSRPMYRYGVDSLVALEVRNWITKETK
                     ANMTLLDI"
     CDS             join(42494..42593,43025..43056)
                     /Name="input.path1.gene30"
                     /gene="input.path1.gene30"
                     /source="GlimmerHMM"
                     /transl_table=1
                     /translation="MSLTSGPEAALAKFGFRDDISRNKAAWPVIKIQDKNHLPSCDK"
     CDS             complement(join(45696..45993,46555..47899,48116..48125))
                     /Name="input.path1.gene31"
                     /gene="input.path1.gene31"
                     /source="GlimmerHMM"
                     /transl_table=1
                     /translation="MSRQHIRGATRSTSALGNECVLDPIDPSRESQQLEDKYENMKVAS
                     EDLEDEKTTPDSSDAKQSQVDNEAAHVLEVIDEEAEDAELESLEKPHEIVSTFSLDELD
                     EIYETVGNSDEPPDMFFHPGMSPLLPPSTSIGMLPRVMSSTANYEYWRSYIPNRAQHLP
                     GSNTALNLNASNAIKSTYNGPARFDTNGSTKSFATARTSSTTSYRTAPSFSRRRVPDSV
                     TQPFLILTPEAMDPYGIVDLPTLLRHAELSHHVQPRTVDELIKQIITESPTGQKLNTIE
                     QIALDSIVSQRKQRLVKNRNISLALIADEIEEMVNEICQLFLTSENDLKAFHEFRGAVA
                     RHVLDFVVFICDLAFLKDNLESYFREMSSGPLKERQPEVFSSQWLEHLKSRGLLLDSLH
                     ELDWSGRGQHVEYAPDEEKNIPLLAERVLGHSRTAIVESVKCRRIRLARKKISPGRNER
                     QKLSDIRESGPEGSSYHANLDAVQAWYHELFQNHKEDDDFLPADLLDIAPKMLRRDPVQ
                     RPSADEVSQKLSSLCCISCDSGPEPFEAAEDEF"
     CDS             join(50609..50834,50994..51069,51078..51184,51560..51854,
                     52003..52456)
                     /Name="input.path1.gene32"
                     /gene="input.path1.gene32"
                     /source="GlimmerHMM"
                     /transl_table=1
                     /translation="MPTPESAAFLAKKPSVPPTFAGVDYDDNQALKAAQDAIIREQWVR
                     SMMARLVREEMGKCYRREGVNHLEKCGHLRERYFELLKDAKVKGYLFAQTNTIEKSRLE
                     AQCAECQRGEIEGRCEQDRGPELKRQEQSVLSDSFTSSTHPSLPTCATTARGVVRDVLK
                     RYKRLPPASQPSNLPTVLAALTEYTPYLFALDAGLSGTPCAGEEIDLVLVKELEVQWRS
                     TLSSPVAGTAPPAHEVLPRRKLHLRLPRRPRPVMDPPLPRHRHLAPVLGALAALTLAEA
                     TLITVLKDDPYPAAVQEDRNKASKEWMIRAPEIPKVRAHLFARLCLSAAEHAARAQAML
                     GHARGVDTGFAQYVDDLRRAARGKACRFLGVDAEIAGRTGRALRG"
ORIGIN
        1 ttacgccttt attttcaaga ctgtgtataa atcgtacctt gttggtagca ccgcacttgt
       61 cgggaccgaa catgatgatg tagggcgaag cgttggagaa ctcctcggcg tgaagcgcct
      121 tgttatcctg gaggagcttc atgtaggctc caccgcactc cagaccgtct gttgcgctgt
      181 cagtatatcg cccgattgca attggcccgt atcacctacc ctggagcttg acctcgtact
      241 ggacaacgag ggtgttatcc ttgttgtcga tcttcttggg gaacttcgcg gagatggcgt
      301 ggtgagcggc cttgtccttg aggacgagac ccttgtcgcc ctcgatgccc ttgagcacgc
      361 tgggctcctc aacggaccag gtgccgacgt acgcccactc ctcctcggtg gacttgtcgt
      421 ccttcttggc gtgcgagacc ttccatcgct tttcccagtc gtcggtgaac tgttcgagga
      481 aaggggcctt gagggaggta ggctgtcgta ttgcgtttca cgtcagccga attcggagag
      541 gtaatggccc gaaataacag acaaacagcg attgcttgaa cattgtcggg aatggagaga
      601 tgcttccatg gagctcgcct gcgtgggcag gaagctctac tcgggtcggc agatacatac
      661 cgtgaaggta gactttgcta cggtagaagt ggaggtcgac gcctcagctt cagagctgct
      721 cgcatcctcc gcgcgcacaa aggcggcggc aagaatcgta gcaccgactg caaaacgcat
      781 tgtcacaaca ccagcgatct cgcagggaca ggagacgacc aacggtgtgt tgagaaggag
      841 tagagaagag gtgggttcaa caagtgggga ggctgaatga attatatata acagcaggcg
      901 ggagagagct tcccgcgaaa ggccacagtt gacactttga gctcgggcca cccagtgcct
      961 gccgaacccg cagcgccgca acattacccc atggacggtt cgagaaaagc ttcatgggga
     1021 tgccacttgg caatcagcta tttaactctg gcccgtttgc catgtatcgc tgggtctgca
     1081 ggcctctaca ttccgcctga attggcgctt catctcgtgc tggtggttgc gtgcatggtc
     1141 cccgctcttt cccctcaccc gtcctaccct cgtgtgcgac acgctcaaga cagtggtaac
     1201 ctcctgctgg atttgctcgc aaggtactca attgggtgct gtgagtattg acggatgcat
     1261 cgacgtcgaa gtcagtgtct gaatagagac caaatctacg caacaaggtt ctttgttttg
     1321 caaggttggt tctggttgac gagaagacga atgattggag acagaataca tgttctattg
     1381 gcaggttaca aagacacatt ctcatcgttg ctcgaccgtt ggagcgaaca tatccgagca
     1441 atcgaacctc gttatgttgc ataaatgttt atttatgcat ctgtagtaaa cacatcgcaa
     1501 catccggatt cattacgtca gcttgcagtg tggagatgat ccaacttcaa gtcagtcgat
     1561 acgtacaaaa ttgcttatgc attatggcac ctagactatt atcgggattt ttcaattaca
     1621 tgacgccgtc tcactctctt cctttagacg ttcataattt gctctccaat cttatgcaac
     1681 tgtctctcaa tcgtacgaga tcccgaggtc aagttacaat cacgcaacat ccatcatcga
     1741 ctcattcagg aacggagcaa tactagttgc aaatacaaac gatctcttat tgttactgtt
     1801 accggtggca ccccaaccgg ggcaccactc tcaacggccc agtctccacc cattttgcac
     1861 cgattcaagt cccaagaacg cagcacaccg ccgtcgccgt cgccgtcgcc gtatccagga
     1921 ccctaaacag aaacgctatg tgcgcaagaa aaccgaccca aaaacaagcc caatacccta
     1981 cccccattgg aaagcatgct atggacacag ccgcccaaaa cgccaagaaa gccaatgatg
     2041 atgatgatga tgcaaggccc actcaatttc cacctttcca ccccacgttc catatcacat
     2101 gtgcaatgtc ccgcgccgtg ttcaccgtat cgaccactct acctattatg ccgggggctt
     2161 gcgggtcttc gtcttcgtct acatcttcga aaggcatgaa cattcccgag gccgtgcgtc
     2221 ggaggccgct agagctggac cctgacaacc ccccagaatg gtcgtctggg ggtattgagt
     2281 aagggtctga cggtgtcgga gttttcggcc tttgcacctc gtgattgaag gtgaagtcgt
     2341 cttcctcatc atcttctggt agtaaaaagt tgctggatgg gtgagagggt cggagggttt
     2401 cttgtgatgg tgaaggtgac aaacgacttg agcgaaggta gccgagtgaa tgtgtgacgt
     2461 gctgttccgt gacatccgga gaatccgtcc tgtacttgag ggtcgtgggc tcaagctttg
     2521 ctatcgtctt gttctcgctg ctgatgctcg tttttgagct tgtccgtgag agcgtccgtt
     2581 ttcttctgga ccgcttcatc atcacgacac cttcgtctga cgaggagtcg ttgtctctat
     2641 acttggccca cggattatga ttgaaatcat cctcctcgtc ttcgtctacg cctttacatt
     2701 cgacagcgat acactgctcg actttctcgt caaagcgaat gtgcttcttc tcgccttggt
     2761 ccggtgtcat taaaccggat gtagattggg atgacaggta atcagcggta tcccgactga
     2821 tcgtccgagt agggagcagt gtaaaatcag acgcagccga ccggccaacg aacgggcgtc
     2881 gtcttcgccc gtcaaagttg gtgagggtgg tggtggcctg ctgggcctgc actgcggctg
     2941 cggcctggct gaccaatgat gaagtcgata tggacttctg cagcatcact tccgacatgc
     3001 tccgcttctt caggatgggc ttcttcacaa tgaacgaatt ggacttggac aaccgactga
     3061 cgggttcgga cgcgtgctga gtaatgtgtc ggttcgcaga gggctggagt ggaccgtaca
     3121 gccaggtgac atcgctctcc ttgagcctat ggggcggtta gcaaatgtca ggcagggttc
     3181 cacgcaattg ctggcgtgtc gttgacgaac cagttcaggg actcggggct aacagtccgc
     3241 aggcggtact gcagcttggc ccactgacgc cacgacgcgt tttccagacg cgaccgctcg
     3301 ccgtacacgc tgcggtgctc aacaatgtgc cgccacgagg accagatgtc ctcctccttc
     3361 caatcatacg agagatagtc gacgtgctgc gagggttccg gacgcaggtt cgtgtcgtcc
     3421 tcggagacgg gcaggtggtc gggcgcaggg gcaggggcct cagagggggc aggcgagggg
     3481 tcgggagcgg tggcgagcaa gggactgggc ggcgcgtcgg ccaggaagtg tctcgtcttg
     3541 tctgcttggc tgtaggcggg gaaggcgagg ccctcgtcgt cgtcgctgct ggtcgactca
     3601 tcttcagact tgaggtccag cgagaagctg ctcgccgagg tggactgcac ggacgaggtg
     3661 cgcgaggagc tgagcgacga gcgcaggtcg ttgaggtcgg agaaggagca ctggttgcgg
     3721 cgcagggcga agggctgggc ctggctggag tcgaagaagg aggcgtgcga gggcgaggag
     3781 cggagcgggg caatgtcgac gggcggcgcc atgatgtctg ccattctgga gggtggtggt
     3841 ggctcaatgg cctcggggtc tgtcaatcaa tccaatgcct ccctccgcag cgggccaggg
     3901 gtcctcgaca tgcggctgct gggcggctca ggccgtggcg gtgtggagga gcagggcagg
     3961 gtgtgggctc tggagtcggg gcgtgcgggg cgctggctgg gtgttgttat gggcgggtcg
     4021 gtcggtggac ggacggtggt gcggaatggg gtcggcgtgg gatggaggca cgcagggtcg
     4081 ttatacttca gggcgtgggg attcgacgac gttgggatgc agcttcggat agtggatagt
     4141 ttgcgctttg gccacggcaa aagcttttgg cagggtgaat ggcctagccc gacgcggcac
     4201 ctgcaggcct gctagcgatc cctccccgcc ttctgggctc tgatgggcgc ctccaccgac
     4261 aatctccact gcgttggcct tgcgggggcc gcattcatcg cccgcgcacg cccgccgcac
     4321 ctcatgggag cccgcgacga cgccattccg cccgtcctgg acaaagacgg ccctgcgatg
     4381 ctcgacacgc agggtttcag cccgcagcgt ggccatcctc ggctgatcgg cgcctgttgc
     4441 attcggtccc aacagcgcgc gcgccctttt tttttcttcc tttgatggcc cacgggcgct
     4501 agaaaatttc gagggacgct ggccagcgcc tcctccacgc ccgctcctac tcctgcgcct
     4561 gcgctatcga ctcggatgtc gctaggcgcc gtgcgagagg gatgcctgtt gcgacaatta
     4621 aatcgccagc ggtgcggtag cctcccagcg ctcgcctgcg cgccctccag ggctgcccgc
     4681 tcgtcactcg accccccaac tgcacctccg gctagctgct gcccttagtc cctcaacacc
     4741 acaactgcta tctcgatcga atgacgaacc atctccctaa tccgccgttt gctgataatg
     4801 ccacgctatg cgacctgcca gcgccgccca tcttggtagt ctccgccgct tccaccaggg
     4861 tcgctatgcg ggcgcgcggg tccatggagc attagagccc accgtgagat catgctcacg
     4921 gatctagcac atcaacacca cgacgacgcg ccatggcgtg aggggtccac ttgccttgcc
     4981 atccggggcc acctacaaga gactcgtcag ccgccgtcct gccacctggg gaacatggcc
     5041 cgctcgcagt tcgcagcgtg cagcagcaaa ctctgtcccc tcacccacac cgttcgctgc
     5101 ctccctgccc tcccattccc cagtcccccg tgccgagaag cataagggaa gagggccccg
     5161 tccccctgcc catcactgcc atttatacca gcgtgacaca tatgcacatc atcaattcgc
     5221 ggtccatcag taacgacctg gccggtccta aggccgggct cgtacaattc ccgcatgctc
     5281 gtacaaggat ggtgcggcgt tgtccgacca gcgagatagc ctggtcttga gcaatgtgct
     5341 atcgtgaaac ctgatggaag aggaaataaa caaggacaga acactgccta cgtcaggcgg
     5401 ccctctgttc tgctctccca gtaccatatt tcaaggcgtc cacctgcctc gatgcctctg
     5461 cgtggacgct gtccccctcc gcgccagtct gataggcccg gcttcacgtg cagccaagcc
     5521 aactaagctt tccgtgcggg tacagccgtt ggaggcccgc cgattgtcat tgcaattgcg
     5581 tcccttcgtc gcaccccggc tctgaaagtc tgaaagatgt gcctgttgtc tgctgcaact
     5641 atctctcgta cggccgtgta cgcaggcgtg acatggcgcg ccctcggaga cctcgtatcc
     5701 ctgcgccgat tcgccccgcc gctctagcaa tttacacatc ggggccacga gggcaccgag
     5761 ccgagccatt atctcatcga ttttttgtac gaacgcgacc gactagctgg cacctttctt
     5821 gccgctcgac catgcgcagt cgtcaaccac aacaccaacg aactttgatc ccgccctcgt
     5881 cgccgtcttg ggatcactgc gaccatggct tcgcatgcga cggatgacgt cgtgtcggat
     5941 tcgcagtcga ccctgccgaa tgcagcaccc gcgacggaca aggaatggaa acctgcaaac
     6001 tcgcccgcga gcagctcgaa ttcagcccag agcgtagaga acggtcccta tccgcccccg
     6061 gcagcccctg gcgacgcaaa agatggccaa gctgcgactg aagatggtgc ccaaggaacg
     6121 caacccgaag ctcaggccca agaggaccag cctcaaagaa gcaagctcaa gatcgcgctg
     6181 atcatgctct ccctctgcat tgcagtcctg ctcgtggccc tcgatatcac catcgtcacc
     6241 accgccctgc caacaatcgc tgagcagttc cactccgctt caggttacac gtgggtcggt
     6301 tccgcctacc tgatcgcgaa ttcggcagcg accccaatat ggggcaaggt atccgatatc
     6361 ttcgggagga agcccatcct gctggttacc aatgccatct tctttgtcgg ttctctgcta
     6421 gcggccgtgt ccgtcaacat gaacatgctc atagcggcgc gcgttatcca gggcatagga
     6481 ggtggaggcc tgattgtctt ggtcaacatt tctatatcgg atctatttgc catgcgagaa
     6541 cgaggagcgt atttcggtat catcggtggt gtctgggcgc tggcctcgag catgggtccc
     6601 attgtgggag gcgcattgac gcagaatgtt agctggagat ggtgtttcta cattaatctt
     6661 ccgtttgatg gcttggcctt tgtaatcatc cttctcgtcc tggatctgca tacgccaaag
     6721 acgccgctgt gggaaggact caaggctgta gactgctggg gtcgttgacc atggtagcag
     6781 gcactatcat ggtcctcctc ggtctcgaat tcggtggcgt caccttccct tggaattctg
     6841 cgactgtcat ttgtctcatt gtgttcggcg tcatcaccat cggattgttc ttcgtggtcg
     6901 agcaccgtct tgccccgtat cccttaatgc cgttggacct tttttccaag agatccaaca
     6961 tggcagcact gggcgtctgt ttctgccacg ccttcgtctt catctccgga tcctacttcc
     7021 tcccgctgta cttccaagcc gtgcttggcg ccacacccat cctctcgggc gtgtacctcc
     7081 tcccgaccgc tctgtcgctc tctttcctat cagccttcac cggggtcttc atccgcaaga
     7141 ccgggcaata cctcccctgc atctggttcg gcctgacctt catgctcgcc ggcttcggca
     7201 ccttcatcga cctcggcccg cactcctctt gggctaaaat cataatcttc cagatcatcg
     7261 caggcattgg cgtgggtcca aacttccagt cccccctcat cgccctgcag agtctcgtcc
     7321 cggtaagcca tcccatacca ccccacacca ccccgtaatc gtcctcgata ccctcctgca
     7381 cccccatgca atgcattaca gcagtcctac cccatgcatt acagtagccc tatccccatg
     7441 cattacagta gcctcacccc catgcatcac aatagcctct accccataca tcatagtagc
     7501 cctatcccca tgcaccacag tagctcctac ccctatatgc acccactagc ctcccacatg
     7561 cacgcaccca tcacgtgcac ctctagctcc caacaccccc actcccactc ccactcccaa
     7621 cctccccctc tctccccccc ccccccccta acccccaagc taaccccctc ccagaagcgc
     7681 gacatcgcca ccgccacggc aaccttcggc ttcacgcgca acctcggctc cgccatctcc
     7741 atcgtcgtcg gcagcgtcat cttccagaac cgcatcgcct cgcactccgc gtctctgcgc
     7801 acctccctcg gcccagacac cgcctccgcc ttctcggccg gctccgcagg cgcaaacgtg
     7861 ggcctcatca acacgctgcc ggggccgcag agggaggtcg cgcgccaggc gttcgcagag
     7921 tcgttgtcga gcatgtggat attgtatacg gtggtggcgg cggtgggact gggggttagt
     7981 gtggggatca agaggaatga tttgagtagg aagcatgagg agacgaggac ggggatggag
     8041 gttgagaggg agaggagggt ggagagggag agggcgaggg aggagaggag gagggggagg
     8101 gggaaggaga tgggtggtgg ggagggagag gtggaagggc tggtgggggg agagggatgt
     8161 tgagaaggtg ggataggatg ggtggggtgg gagggcgaga tggatgtatg atagtgcgtg
     8221 ggacgtgtgt gtatatatat ctacgcaggg aatatgcgag tgagattgct caaatgcatc
     8281 tccgcacttg tctagtcctc attggtagaa cgactaaaag gctttttttt ttcatcatgg
     8341 gaggttatat atgataagat ggatggacat aatccttctc tgtaccatat cagtctataa
     8401 taaaagcgtt acatgagctt ctgttcctcg acaagttccc tttcaaccct cttcttacaa
     8461 tcgacatctt tgatataaat gtggtaacgc atgtatgtag attcctatgt aggaactagc
     8521 ttataatcac taactcttta ggttattatc aagagagaga gggaagcagt actagttcac
     8581 acgatactta ttataggaac gtacatctag atctacctac tcctatagag tttctatttt
     8641 ttttaattac atcccaattc agaggtttaa tccttttgtt caagcggcat tcatgctata
     8701 gatatatatc tatatctata tatatatata tcttgtttta ttttagatga aaatcaagca
     8761 tagaagaggg tctttttcta ataataaaga aatagtaaga ctaataatta attatttaga
     8821 tactctagag ctggcttatc tttgtattat cctttaattt atagcttctt aaatgtgtat
     8881 attcagaaaa gatcgtagat gcggcgcgag cgttatacag attaattcta gtaggaagtc
     8941 atgcgtgaga gtgggaaata tgtgcagatg tgagattttc gacggtggtt tgatggatgg
     9001 atgtatatgt ttaactcgtg gtaggggcgt tttctggtga gggaaatggc cttgagctta
     9061 tcatcgcatt cttctttctc tttctttctt tccctctttt ggagaaagta gcagtagagt
     9121 aagtaagtag ctgtccagat atttccttgg ttggtcttgc tcatgctccc gggtccgtcc
     9181 ctttgctacg ataagctggt agatactgtt tattccaaat caccctgtgt ccatcatgga
     9241 acgatgtgcg ataaggaaac atatatatat atatacacat caacgactcc atatgtttta
     9301 tttttggaaa agtagcagca gagtggctga ctagatggaa tggttggaaa aagctgactt
     9361 cccctcttgt aacagttgaa aagcgatcgt aagataactc tatatactga ggcgatcgtt
     9421 gggtccatgt tgaagcccgt ggacacggcg gttaatttag cccgtgtgtg gaaggacacg
     9481 gtacgcatca tggcttcctc ttggtctaat cctatcatca tcataaggct ccccaagtgc
     9541 acaaccgatt tacaatcccg agcacagtgg actttaatgt gttggatatt cagcgaggtg
     9601 ttagggtcca aggagctctc cggtcttgtg gaatggtcga agaagttggg cactgtgtgg
     9661 tcacgtatat tactgtttaa caattttaat cgccagcagg gctttccttt tatgtatttt
     9721 gtggggcgtg catatagtgg agtatgtagg tgttggggag tgcgcgaggc gcgacgggga
     9781 gtttcaggat gaggaagagc ctgacgcgtt tgcggcgagg aggatgtctg agttggagga
     9841 gtacgatggg gtgttcgaga tgactagaaa agctgcaaaa acccatcaag aatagtatca
     9901 tctttttaat aggtgttttc ttcgattaag ttctgaaata gggttaagct aaggttaaac
     9961 gacactaaga taaggttaag cgggactgag gtcaggttaa acgacgccaa ggtcaggccc
    10021 ggctgacctg actacacagt gtgtagaggg tgcggacata cggaaattcg ttcttggctg
    10081 gtttacggcc ggttttactc tactattgct cagcctttgt ggggcaatta tagaaacatc
    10141 tgtcggcacc acactgtcta cttaaggtgc ctcgatgctc gacctcaact atgctttaca
    10201 gactctttgt atcgttcctt ctctgctcca tcctgaaagt acgcgatgaa gaccctactc
    10261 tttctaagcc ttgctatagc ttctctggcg agaccagccg atccactgga agcgttggag
    10321 aacagggatg aagacacaac tttccgctac gaaatccaat cagattgccg cggtcgcaga
    10381 gattggatta acatagacta ctcaacagac caatacacaa aaatagaaaa cgccgtaact
    10441 gaggccatag agctagcaca ggtagctgta caagagtggt ggaatgaagg ccagcacggc
    10501 taagccgcat ctgtatatct cgccattcca gacgatggcg aatataaaga gaacaagtat
    10561 gcacagtggg cgcacgaaaa tctgaagagc gtgttacaat tgtcgaataa aggtactggt
    10621 acgacgatcg taagtggagc cttagagaat tctgttatca ttttacagtt ttgatggcaa
    10681 actgatttga agcatagaag attcattgcg atgatcttcg aaaccgctgc gggaaagccg
    10741 ttgaagagaa tgaagggcgg tccgtattct cctctaacat cgaaattaga actcacaaac
    10801 tgttaggaaa atcgctgggt atgctgagaa tccagctgat aatggaatta gtcacgacat
    10861 cttcctctgt gagatatggt ttaagcagca gagcatcaag gagcttagga aaaattacgg
    10921 ctctctttcc acatttcccg gtaacgaact tagaatggac attctcgagg taaacattac
    10981 ccagacacat tagacattcc aaaacccaac ttaccccatg tgtagaccga tgctggcaag
    11041 ctcttacacg agataatgca cattgatctg ataagtgcgt ctagaccact cagtaagtaa
    11101 tgagcctcgg ctttaactgc ccaattccca aacagaatac aagtgatcct tttgctcttt
    11161 ggcgggcttt acttcagcaa ggcttcgccg atagcaatca tcattgaaaa gagtgacagc
    11221 aatgcaggta gatttgcacc tctgattctg actgattgcg tagtcaaaga catggagtgg
    11281 acaaatggac agcgtgcata cactgcacca acaattgcct cctgggtttc agaaggagcc
    11341 aaaacagatg ttgtagttaa aaacgctgat tcctataccc aatttgccac cggtatgtcc
    11401 ttccgcacgc ttttcacaat ggccatattt ttcttttgct gacattgcca tagctgtgtg
    11461 ggcaataaat gaattcggct tcatgccccc gcctgaattg aggaagccac tcactgagga
    11521 tctcaattgt ttcgaaggtt ggggaaacta cgtggatgct ggccaagcac ggcatattga
    11581 cgaattttgt gatgatgtcg agaaggagtt caaaccaggg agcgctacaa gagtatcaag
    11641 acgctacgac gaagatacgc ctgacatggt cgagtttgag ttcaattccg acaaaagagc
    11701 tgacatggac ccggaagacc tcggatatta ttgtcgcgag gaattcatgc cccgtctttt
    11761 ccatgagtgc aatgatgata ccaaatggaa attgggtggt gagttcaaac acacacaacc
    11821 agcaaggaag ccgtacgtag agtacacttg gcaattttgg cccaggtcga ccaaaacgac
    11881 agatcgcatc taccctatac cggacaagcc acctgccagt tgctcggctt catttgtact
    11941 cataaatcta ctagaccggg tcaatttaaa gggtgggctc tttgcgggca gcgacagggg
    12001 agagaggttg cttgttccag cgctggagaa gtgtggattt attagtaatt ggagctggca
    12061 atactacaac gaggtagatc gagatggcta cgagtgggaa gccagctttt ttatgttgga
    12121 tgccagatcg tcaacatcat gcatcagaga tgctatgatc gcagctggag ctcctcatga
    12181 tatggacgag tgcagcaatt agctattaac aatatgagca atccacgaat cacagtctga
    12241 ataaagaaag aagctagttc tcttttaccc ttttacataa agtccgcata ttctgtccat
    12301 ggttttagaa tagcaattaa gaagctaagg aaaatgaatt gctggtagac aagatcttct
    12361 cgctttctag ccttgcctat tcattatctc caggacccca tgcctagtat agctatattc
    12421 atcgcgatgg atattccata cgctttgatc atgccgagtt taaacagttc ttcattgttc
    12481 caaacacgga ttccaaacat tggaaagtag gtcccacaaa agcagagaca aatattgaag
    12541 agtggcaagc gtcatacgct gtgcagatgt tgttgtcaat acggagccca gtttctgtaa
    12601 gccttgcagg tggtgaggct gaaacatggg cgattgacct cagattctgg gaggccaata
    12661 gcgacgttgc tgtctgggaa gatgcacaat acccacaggt aaggcacaca gccattccgc
    12721 ctgccgaaag ctgtatcact ccttagaaat ttcgcgtctc aagtatgcct aacgacgctc
    12781 ttggcagtga aatatcaacc ttcagagtca aaacccttgg ggccggtaag tcttggcata
    12841 tcgattgcct gatgcgcgaa ccaattcttt tactgtgttg cttgattggt gtgtgaaccg
    12901 gcccgagact agctaacccc agtcgctaga tctgccgtat ctggctgaag aaagccaccc
    12961 ccgcttgagt cctgccttga gtcctatttt taacctaacg gcgtatcgct tctttgctct
    13021 tgatttgcct ggcgaggctc gcactcgaac ccggaagtga ctcacaatgc ctcagcctcg
    13081 agcgtccggc ggtaacgtga agcacatata tgctgttggt acctgtgatc caacctagac
    13141 caactttcgc gtcgcaccct acaatgtcta ccgatctagg tgtagaattc ttcataaagt
    13201 tccatgacct caatctctgg gggcaggggc aatgcatctt ctttgtcaag gaaatccgga
    13261 cagaccgcag gtgtagactc gactgtgatg atatcgcgag ggcacgcgag ctgaggcaaa
    13321 ccattctcaa aagcgagtcg aaggacatct cattcgatga tcttatcgag tatattcttt
    13381 gcaactgttg cgccggcaag atattggcca atgcaaacca ccaaaacacc atccaagacg
    13441 ttgggctctt ggtccctctg gctaagagat ggctacacga gattctccac aggcgactca
    13501 tggacgatac cgaaagacac gctgctgaga gacctactcc tacaactccc gtgcggacgt
    13561 cacgggcaga gcaacataca ccgagctcat acgcttcctc cgcaacctca acacctacac
    13621 atactaacgc ggtagaaacg cccatgacca gcccatctta tcactgtcat ggtagcccgc
    13681 cgtcgttcaa taagggttcg aagtctcaaa agcttgattt aagcccaata tcggcctcga
    13741 gttattctcc tattcccagc gctacacaag acaccccaca acgcgtggga gcacacacaa
    13801 gatacgattt tcgtccacgg gaaaccaact cggtcacagg caatgtctca agacttcccg
    13861 cgcgtcccgc cttgcccaga tttcgaaagt acatagagaa cccctcttac aaacatgcta
    13921 tctcatcgca agtgtgccaa cgtcttggtg cggaagacaa accgcgggag tatgaaacag
    13981 gctcgttgta tatctatgat aggaattcca cacccgggta tgttaagatt gggtggacgg
    14041 caaggtcggt cgaggaacgc ctcgaggatt ggtccaagtg tggctatgta cccaaggagt
    14101 tgttcagagc gactgacgtt ccatatgcgc agcgtgtgga gacgctcacg caccacgagc
    14161 tagttgcaga gtggcgctca gagctcccgt gtcaagggtg tatggcgaga acaggggaac
    14221 gtgtctgtca ttcggaatgg tttgaagtcg gtcatgatag ggcgataaag gtgctgaaca
    14281 catgggttga tttcttcaag aaagccatac cttataaatc ggacgggtcg ttaaagacta
    14341 agtggaggcg tgtagtgaat gcgctggtag caaaaggtga taatgttaca ggaacaaagt
    14401 tactggagca ctatgagacg gctatgagaa gtttgacgtc taaagctcag ccagaagtcg
    14461 acactagtat aacctctaag atggggttgt taccaaaagg cagtccaact tcacccctac
    14521 taggatctgg cagcggttcg cagtcttcta cgccttttgt cttcaatgct aagcctccat
    14581 cgggatctga taaatcgtca aacagtatgc aaagcgccct ccaacctcca acaaaacggc
    14641 ctttcagaac aaaaacgtcg ccgtcgcata attccgcctc gctacctatc gtgcgcttcg
    14701 atgatagcac gctcccaaaa atagagttgg tattcaatac tgtgcccctg aagaagttcg
    14761 aaccctccaa aaagtctttg acttcgctct tcgggacgct ttctatcaca gagtccgcaa
    14821 tcgaggacaa agcactgttc atgacccaga caaaacctga agcaggccat cttgtgaaag
    14881 atgcgtcgag tgatgagaaa cttctacccg cgcagatacc agttcctcct tccccaatcc
    14941 ttgaagcatc tatcgagggc cgagatacac cggtgccatt tgagaaagat gttttggatg
    15001 cgctagacaa gttacaaatg ggcgaaggag atgataattg cgactcacca acgtattcca
    15061 tgaccgaggg ccagagagat gagaagcagc ccagcaaacc gtcgaaagaa atggccaaga
    15121 taggcgagcg taagctacag cataaggata tcaagcctat caccaccgaa gaatacggac
    15181 gaacagccga gtactcgaca tgcacgagaa gaagccggta gatgagtccc agcaaatttt
    15241 ggcttcggaa tcggtagctt tggacatcgt agcccagttt tcgagtatgg cttgtgttag
    15301 gtcaggcagg ctggctgata aaagtgtagt tgggctgaga gtagtggagg aggagttttc
    15361 gcctgacatt gatgttgtat cgctggtata agtgcaacct tatttcgcta ttccgtctaa
    15421 attatccaag cgcaacatac cattatctac acctctaaga tcccttgcgc atccagccaa
    15481 ctgcatactt gcccgtatgt tcgacttctc ggcaacttat cggcgagtga agtcaattcc
    15541 tttcctttcc ctcaaagtag acaatgattc gactcagaat gtgaagcaca tattctcgca
    15601 tctgaaaaat atgcagggtg ttcgattgca atcgacagct ggagaaccgc gtaaagcttg
    15661 gcgatagtgt gcgatcaatt caagttcagc tgacggagga attcttggtg cataaatcga
    15721 gtgtattgag cgccaaagat ctgggatccc tgactatagg agggcgactg gctcgccacg
    15781 cctctcgatt ccatggatat agacgccaaa aattggatta acccactcat attccatgga
    15841 tttcgccata ttgactcagc aaccatagct tccctatata ggaaaataag ctttatatac
    15901 ccaagattaa aaaagactgt gctacttata aatattaaaa tatatagcct agtaaattat
    15961 ctttaggttt atgaaagttt aacaactgaa atctaactct gaatccatag cctaatttac
    16021 ttctatgcag tggcgggtat aaatagatta tgaaattgag gatcgttctc ggccctacaa
    16081 atgtagctgg aggactttca acgtgccgcg agaggacatt tcgttatact gcgcactaga
    16141 aatcatgcta ataacgccgg gggtacatga ttaagttgcg aaataatgtg aagcaccagg
    16201 tttagggttg tccgcgaaga gtgtggacga tactcgtatc actaagcaat taacgaatgg
    16261 aagtctaaaa caaaaaagaa gctaggtctc tatatctgcg cattcccccc ccccttatgt
    16321 ggacagcata tccagtctgc tgctacaaga gagagattag aagaacaagg aagtcaaaaa
    16381 ctttgaatga tataatatgg aagcggtaac ggaagcaaaa tgagatctag caaatttgaa
    16441 ctgaaaccta ctgggtgtat aggatcaaat ttaattgaga actaaattga aaacacatat
    16501 tatgataacg ttttgtcact tgtcacgaga gggaagacag cttttctttc gactattttc
    16561 acctagtcag ctacactgct gcgacttttt ctaaacacgc taccagccta cagtaattta
    16621 tttatcaaaa aagaactcta agacagtcgg atacaagaat aataaaaaat gtatttttta
    16681 tatacattta actactataa ccccctaaag tagtatatat atctttaata tacacagtgg
    16741 tttactttat cgcattagac cctatctctt acctctattc tcctagtata agacagcgaa
    16801 tatttatcta gcttttatcc ttttaccttt agttctattt tgcctatttt ggccagtata
    16861 cttgggatcc cttttctaga agaagcgtcc aagccaaatc tattaattat tcaccactat
    16921 ttgcaatcta tcatcgccag gcttgctggg actccccgta ttggccagtc aaaagccggg
    16981 aggttctcta accttcttag aggagatgcg ggacgttgca atccagggtc tcggtctaca
    17041 gccttctccg cccagtatcg aagtatgacg attgggcgca agacattggc tcgcgatgca
    17101 cattgactgg atctatctta cactatgtaa catgcgtcgg acgccattgg ccagatacag
    17161 tagcacgcct agcagtcgtg gttctagcta cgtataagaa actaaagtag acgagggaaa
    17221 acggacgtgg taagcacgtg aattcacttt cactgttacg tctacataag tcctatgcaa
    17281 cactattaca tcgtgccttc cttgaaataa gcaaaagcct tgtccatcgc ctcaccgagc
    17341 aagtgggcat acccgggtgt aggcatctct aggtgatccg cttcagttga caagcacagc
    17401 agcgtctcac ctccaacgta cttgtcccac ccgttgggac caaggtccgc tttagtctta
    17461 tgcggcaggc tccacgctac agctcccagc ttggggtctt ccatgaaccc cgtgtacctc
    17521 tccgtggcaa tgtcacgatc cgccaggagc tgcctaaact gcggattatg gccgcaccga
    17581 tcgatcatgc ctttccttgc ccagatgacg gccgtgcgtt tcgccgggcc ctgctggtcg
    17641 cgtgatagtg gcgccggatt gtacgcggcg accgaggcga acagcgcgcg aaggtggcga
    17701 tgcgttttgt cggatgcgtt ccaaacaccg ctcttgtcct gcttggagat ggcgtcgaac
    17761 atggccagcc caacctcgtc gtcgttgggt acgttcgaca accgcgggga gcacatgtcg
    17821 atgagcagga gaccgtcgat gctgcgaccg gcggcggaca gctggcggca gacctcgtag
    17881 gctatcatgg ctccgccgga aaagcctccg atccaaaagg gtacaccctt cgcctgcttc
    17941 tctatgagag cgtcgacgat cagcttggct gcgcctggga tgccaacgtt ggtcgtcagt
    18001 ctattcggac agtggaggaa tggggagtcg atgccgtgaa tggccatttt ggatttgatg
    18061 aacgctggaa ggtggatgta ggtggcgatg gtacccgtgc catcagcaat caggtaaaat
    18121 ggcggcggag cctttttacc ttctgagggc tttcctgaac ggccatggag tagcgtaatt
    18181 ttgacacgag gagctggtga ggggtcatca tcaacactgg tttctagttg gacctcgatt
    18241 ggctgcgcct cgtggccttt gcaaccaccg gaacgacagg cttcttcaac ggactgtcac
    18301 tggcaaccga gttggatgaa gcctctgatg aattgttgct gacggtgctg ctctcaaaag
    18361 aatctgacag ggaactggat gtggatgact ccgtcgttgc gaaagcatgt cgcaagtcac
    18421 caatcgtagg atgctcgatc aggaaagacg gcgttagctc cagacctgta ctgttggtga
    18481 cctgagaggc gatctcaatg gccatgatgg agtcgacacc taggtcacct accgctgtgt
    18541 catcggtcag ttccgacata tcaatacccg tctgtgcgac gatggtctgg atgataatct
    18601 caaatacccc agtggaggcc tgagctactg ctttccctcc tcctcttctt ccggcaactc
    18661 tacagtctca ttggatgcgg taggtattgc ctccccctat agcttcctgg gggctatgat
    18721 tacgcgcatt gggagtcttt ggcttcccag agaggacttg ttgtagcgtg gcattactga
    18781 tttcgtgaaa gctcagacca ggacactggg cgactagccg actttccgaa tcgaagatga
    18841 atacatcgca gcttcttgtt tccttgtcct tctgcgagat gcgggcgtac gtgaagtatg
    18901 atttccctgc ctcgaaattg accgtctgct cgaagctttc aaaactgttg ttaatgaaac
    18961 tcgtgcccga tcggttccgc gggttggcgt tgactgcaaa gcctgccaga tggacaagac
    19021 tctcacccca atatggagat gctacaaaca aggtacctga aggatcatct tggagaacaa
    19081 tttctgctgc agcttccgag aagtcactgg atacgtacgc ctccttgaca catttgtaat
    19141 gggggtcgta ctcaacagcg ggagcgaaaa gtgcatagaa aatatcagcc tgaaatctat
    19201 ggccccggcc atcttttgca gcccggacaa catcgtccat cctggccttt atgaagtagg
    19261 aagttcggtc ccagccagct tggaggtcct ctacattgtt gtgaaccacc aacgcgcagc
    19321 tcccgagctc gtaggatggg ccgccttttg attgctttga cgccttccat gatattctga
    19381 tgtcgttgct ggacgcatga tccatgttta tcgttgtaat aaggtcaccg tcggagccaa
    19441 cgagactcat ggtcaatgga cgtgccatgg ccggatttcg aaggctccac ttggtaatat
    19501 gggcatcctt cttcctacca gcagactcga gagcgtacgc agcagctgca aagccagctt
    19561 cgcagagagc actccccgga cagattggca atccctgcat acggtgtccg ttaattgcgg
    19621 cgctcaaacc cgcttccgcg agtgaagcgc gaaaggtcat cacgatcttg ttggaacctt
    19681 gagaagacga agactctcga accgcgtatt gtgcgaatgt cgagatcatg ggctgttttg
    19741 caccagtaac gggggcgatt gataaagcct cttcgttctt gttggcttct gtgtaggtaa
    19801 tccagtagtc tttcatgtcc cacgcatacg atggcagagt caacagcttc aagcagcttg
    19861 tatacggtgc gtgaagacca atccagtcaa tggcgacgcc ctgcatgtag actgctgcta
    19921 gacatttgga gatagatttc cagggcttgt tgcttccagg gccctcaagg gtggacatgg
    19981 ccttcctggt gggagaggac gaggagaaag tggcctgcac aaatgaggta cagatcggac
    20041 taggcccaag ctcgagccag atgggatcgg ccagcttgag cttgatggcg ttcagagcac
    20101 cgacaaattc aactgggtgc ctcgtctgct gtccgaggta acgcgtgtta aacgtgccgc
    20161 gcgtctcaac gatggatcca agcaaagtcg aggccaccgg gatcttgggt gccaagaaag
    20221 ttacgccttc cgcaagattg ctatagtcag ctagcaccgg atccacctgg aaggagtgaa
    20281 agccgtaagg taccgggagc gcttttgagt gagccgtcaa gtcagcctga agttgggcga
    20341 tgtggtcagt gctaccactg atgacagtgg cagaggggct attgatgcag gatatgctgc
    20401 aggacgaata ctccgggtga gattcgagga ggccttgggc gaccgtggca gacatagaca
    20461 cggccagcat cgcaaaagta tcagcctcac agcggtcgag aagcaggaga gcacgctgac
    20521 cgaccaaata cagtacatct gtcagcgaga ggacaccggc gacatgaaga gcagcatact
    20581 cgcccagcga atgtcctatc accatggacg gttgtacgcc agccgacttc caaaaagcgg
    20641 caaggccgat ctcgagggta agcacggcta gctgggtatg cactgtagtc ttggtcgaca
    20701 tgtcgatacc attgtcggta atgagatcga gaaaaggcgg aaagccgtga tgttcgcaga
    20761 tggtcacgca gagatcgacc gactcgcgga atgccggact tgtacgatat aattcgccgc
    20821 ccatgcccgc gtagtgagat ccctgcccac caaagacaaa gacaacgggc gaggtctgct
    20881 gcgacaatgg cggtgacact ttcgcgtctg gggagtcgat gttcgcctcg agcttggtga
    20941 ttagctcttg agttgttgac gcagtgcagg cgaatctgat cggatggtgc atcctcctcg
    21001 cggtggtagt ataggcaacg tcttcaatcc tagcagctgg atttgcgcgt agccactcga
    21061 tcagtttgcc tttgtttgca tggtgcgccg cctgtgttct ggcggaggtg acgacaacat
    21121 gaccggatcg gggatctacc gttctcttga taccatcgac agtagcacta cgctcgttat
    21181 agtcttctag gagcaggcat gcattaccgc ccgctgcgtc aaagttgttg agtaaaatgc
    21241 gtctcggctc acgagaggat acagaccttt tcttgaagac tttgggctct gaagagattt
    21301 cgatattgag ctctgatagt ggtccaaact ttgggttgag agcatgtggc atgcccgcct
    21361 gtggaggaat aatgtcttcc ttgaacatca tgatacattt tagcagggag gccattccgg
    21421 cggccccttc gctgtggccg aagttggcct tgacgcttcc caccgggatg ggtccgtcag
    21481 cttgccgctt gtgcttgaat agacttccaa cggcacccat ctctgctggg tctccaatct
    21541 gagtgcccgt tccatgcatc tcaacatatg aaacgtcatc cggagagacg tgtgcgttgc
    21601 gtaggacctt ccgaaagagc ctttcctgtg cccctgcgtc ggaggtggta atggacgtcg
    21661 agttaccgga atggtttctt ccagagcctg ctatcactgc tagtatattg tcattatgcg
    21721 ccaccgcatc ctcgagccgc ttaagcacca cagttcctac gaaatcggca cggcaataac
    21781 cgtctgcatc gtcacggtat gttttgcaat taccagtatc cgacagcaca ccggctttgc
    21841 taagacaggt gaaagaatgg ggccaactta gtatgttgct ggcgcccgcg acagccatat
    21901 caatgtcctt tgacttcaag ctcatacatg ccaggtggat agacgaggtg gtcgacgcac
    21961 atgcagagtc gagcgcgtac gtcgggccct cccacttgaa ctgccatgcc aggcgcgcag
    22021 ggccaaaggc acgctgaacc ccttgcagcg tatacgagtc acatccgagt gtcggatggc
    22081 tcgcgtcatg ccagtcatcg ctgacttgcc cgtagaaagc ggcgatccgg tttggatctg
    22141 ttgctttcga tcgttcgttc gagtaaccgg ccatttcgag tgcctcgtaa gtgctcatca
    22201 agaactgtcg gtggcctgga tccattaaca tggcttctct aggcgagata tggaagaacc
    22261 gggagtcgaa gtttcccggc ttgtccatga agcagccgaa tctggtcgtc atggtgcact
    22321 tcttgtcgcc ctgcccgtgc tctgcgcaat aaaactcatc taaatcgaag cgatccttgg
    22381 gaacttctcg gcagaggtct tgcttagaca tgatgagatc ccagaattca tgcatattgt
    22441 cacatcctgg gccccgacca gatattccca cgatcgcgat ccggccgctc tgcaagggag
    22501 ttggcactcc atcgtgcatc tgaagaaggc tgttttcgtc ctcaataaac acgtctcttc
    22561 ccgtcgcttt caaagcacca gccaagtacg gtgcgtggct gctagtccca atctgaatca
    22621 ccctgataga cctgactcca tcgagcttgg cgttaagctt gtcaacgacc tgaggaatgt
    22681 ccaatgtacg tgagagaact tgcgagcaga tggctctgag catgtctccc cagttgctgt
    22741 aggtggtacc aggattgtcc atgccccaga gactctgact gggacaacag agtggcttat
    22801 ctagtagctc cgatttctcc cctacaatgt actcgatatc tttcggcgag agattgatag
    22861 tgtgttggag ggcatgtatg ttcagcggtt tctttgcgag atcctttacg gcaggacatt
    22921 ggtggatgaa gagtgccaaa accgacgggg gcccgataat ggtactccat ccggctccta
    22981 tgatgccaac ctgcgctctt ttgatggacg ggatgcccac gctccgttga aactgactaa
    23041 gagctctgcg gagatcatct gctgagatac ccacgatggc ccagccccaa acaccaggct
    23101 cgtcttccgc tgatctagac ctaactgatg taaacttgca gagccttaca agtaaccggg
    23161 ccacctcaag agatgcgtcg cgtaaggcgt taaagtctgt ggagatggcc aacgccgaga
    23221 gagtcaacag ccccctgata taccaagcca ttcagtttgt ccagtagacc cgagaagatg
    23281 cggctctcgc ttcatccact ggagtagaat tgccgctctt atggtatgca gtagtatagc
    23341 ccttgccatg ccaaatttgt cggtattgtg acgatatctc tcaccgagct cttgcaggct
    23401 tgaaaaagta cccaagctgt cttgcaatgc acgatccagc actatcgctc tagtctctgt
    23461 gtttatcacg tcggtcagat cgtctagaaa tgactgtagc catggtgttg agccggcttg
    23521 cttgtagacc tggtcaaggc catcgagcca tgagtccgtc tggtctccaa agaggaggac
    23581 tgtcctcgcc tgctgtaggt ctcttttggc ttccattggc ggtattgtca gagatttgga
    23641 gagaggatag aacaaaacaa cctttcatgg gaggaaataa tccaagcagg gtagtatctg
    23701 taaatgcatg acccggtgat gcagtataac cttacttttt acaatgtacc tgtctatacc
    23761 aattcatctg tcatgaaggg tggaagacga aaagcagttg attatcttac cttactcgga
    23821 tgacactcca atagacctcc cggcataatc acaacagata agccagtaat tcaagaacta
    23881 gcaagctacg tactgtgccc ctgattgttt aagatctcga tcgttggtca atttatcttg
    23941 aaagacaatc atcacgaatt ttttacatga ggtccagtca tgtttcgcga tcattccacc
    24001 atcggttctt cttgtatcga tagcgcgaat tttactgtga taccgatgcc taattaggtc
    24061 tgctatcgta ttaatgctag ggctgtggga agccagtcga tcgggatgca tgggcagacg
    24121 attatcttcc agacctgtcg aaacagcgat ctctgccaag ccctcgtggg aatatgtctg
    24181 tcagcttatt gcattctgtg gactgaaacg accacataca tttgaaatgc tccggtcagc
    24241 ctggtcagct tattgcattt acttaatcgg cgcctttctt actcggcagt aaacggcgtc
    24301 ctgaggatac gagattaaga gcttaattat gatcatatag aagggtaaca tctagatttt
    24361 gaattacagt gttattagag tcacaaaatc tgcaaaagtt gaagtagaga aatattctag
    24421 tgatataatc ctgttagaaa ttctaggctt agattttgta atttttatca ttaatttagt
    24481 agtagacact tttatataca agatttgtta aaagactaaa taatgaatta cgaactatat
    24541 cgatttattt acaatatgag ttttagaatt ttagaattag aagtctaaca ttttaataga
    24601 ccctaataac ttattacacc ggatatttga aaaagcatct ataaagtgcg ctctataata
    24661 gagcagcctt aaatgcctaa tagagtatag gtattaataa ggataaatac tattgatgaa
    24721 aaaagaaagg tcatgatagg ttctgctttt ctaaaagtaa gggtagactg ggcacccact
    24781 attagagtag aatggaaatg acggctcttt cagcagttgc tcccttctag atttactctt
    24841 tactattaac aagcccgttg attatagagt tttctccttc tgctagttct gtcttcctca
    24901 gaatggcggc tagaaatgct gctggccata cggcaaggca aacccacacc agccacatca
    24961 actacatctc tctgatactt gatcaaggcg tgctacctcc gggagcgcag caacaacaat
    25021 atgctggcac cggaacagag aacgaccctt atattgtgcg ctggatggaa acagatcccc
    25081 ggaacccaca acagtggagt aaggcgtaca gatggttctt gacgtttgtc gtcgcctttg
    25141 cgactttgac tgtcagcttt tcatcgagtg cttactctgg aggttagctc aatggtcaaa
    25201 ttctttgtct ggtactctct aaatactgca ggcatcgaga atatgctgga gtattttgac
    25261 gcctcggagg ttgtcattac gttagggctg tcgatgtttg tacttggctt cgcaattggt
    25321 ccactactat gggcacccct ctctgagatg tacggacgac agctcctctt tgcaacgaca
    25381 tttggggctt ttactgcctt tagtgctggt gcagccggat caaacaacgt tgcaacgctt
    25441 attattaccc gatttctcgc tggtacgttt ggaagcagct cactaactaa ttctggtggt
    25501 gtgatcgccg atatgttcca ctctgacgat cggggattgg ccatgactgt ctttgccgct
    25561 gcacccttca tgggacctgt cctaggacct attatcgctg gattccttgg ccaagctgca
    25621 gggtggcgct gggttcttgg attccttgct gcattctgtg gcctgatgtg gataatagga
    25681 ctgctctttg tccctgagac gtatgctccg gttctcctca ggaagcgagc ggcgcaactg
    25741 tcgaagcaca ctggcgatgg caaggtctat cgcagtgcta tcgatgtcca tactggcaaa
    25801 aagtctcttc ttgagctcta caagataggc ttgtctcgtc catggcagat gttgatcttc
    25861 gaacccatcg tcctgatctt gtctatctat caggccatca tctacggaat cctgtatttg
    25921 ctttttggag ctttccccat tgtgtatcgc cagaagcggg gatggtccga aggagtcagt
    25981 gagctggcgt tcctcggtat catgattggc atgatcctct cactcatcta ttttttcttt
    26041 gttgacgatt acttctttca aaagaccatt cgcaagacaa acggaaaacc tcctccggaa
    26101 gcgcgcctac catcactcgc tctagggggt attatcctcc ccatagggct cttctggttt
    26161 tcctggacta acagcccgaa catccactgg atggtttcaa ttgccgctgg cgtgccgttc
    26221 ggtttcggaa tggttcttat ctttcaagct ggtatgaatt atctcatcga ctcatacgtc
    26281 atatttgctg cctcggtgct tgctgcctca actgtacttc gtgctgccgc cgggtgcgcg
    26341 tttccgcttt tcactccatt tatgtatgat gatcttggaa tccactgggc tagctcaatt
    26401 cccgctttcc tctcgctcgc atgcgtgccc ttcccttttc tgttcatgaa atatggggcc
    26461 cggattcggc aaaagtgcaa gtatgctgca gaagcggata cgttcatgcg gatgatgcga
    26521 cgagaacatg aacaagaaac gaataaggaa acgaagatgt agaaagggaa ggacaagaag
    26581 tcgagaggag ctcagacctt gctctgcagg aatctgaaga ggtgaatgtc gagaagaaga
    26641 gcaacaagta gagaaaagtt ggtgttctag gttttcaatg tccatctact tccatcattc
    26701 cgcggtggaa caacttggta gataattctc ccgaatctac atcggtcgag atcttgtcta
    26761 gacggagacc tgccgcccta taaacttacg ccctcgatac tatcttcccc tagccttcct
    26821 gctcaagtca cccccatgcg ctaccagcgc ctgtacgata tccatctccc cgttccccac
    26881 agcgatgtgc acgggcgtcc atccggttgt gttctcagca tttgggtcgg cgccgtggtc
    26941 gagcaggcgc agcgctgcgg cgagcttccg gcccgccacc gcgacatgca acgccgtgtt
    27001 ggcttcgctg tcggtctcat ccacggccag gtctccgctc gcaagcagca tatcaatcat
    27061 gtcctcatgg ccccccttgg aggcgatgtg tagtgtggtc tcgaaaggtt catcgttatc
    27121 ttgattgtcg tggtcgttgg tgccgtagct tcttgctaat gtcttatcgt cgttgtgggt
    27181 ggctccgtct agtaggctga gccgggagga gattcgggat ggctggaggg aaataggttg
    27241 ttggcgcttt gcggattgta tgttagcaaa ctaattgggg agagagcgcg atgcctactg
    27301 tgttgctgtt ctgtgtggtg ctctgggtga gcgtaggaag atgtgtagat gaacccccgt
    27361 gagctatcca ctcagtcgta ttgatattcg gagacaaagg gagattggcc tcaacctctg
    27421 gcgaagaaat gttggtctct gttgagaaat cgctgggcca ttgcataata ttagacgggt
    27481 cgttcgttgt ctttagcata ttcatttcgg atctagtata tgattagata tgtggtgcat
    27541 cgcgacctca aaagttgagt tacttactgc ggccaaatcg ataccgccac tagggtgtcg
    27601 tagagttggt tcaggcggtc tgttgaagtc tcctccgact gtacatgaaa cgaagcactt
    27661 ttaggtacac caagcaaatc actattacaa gtactgccaa gtggtactgc ctgggaatca
    27721 ctgcctcgaa tattactact ctgcatcaga cgcttgcgat tgttcttgct agatggattg
    27781 cctggcttct cgggggcttt cggcgtcgca tgcaatcggg tcgttgtgtt tccatctgtc
    27841 gcgacatttt cagtggcaga tgtactagtt gttccagaag atgagctagg gattaatgat
    27901 gccctcttat ctgttatacg tgtgttacaa tcctagaatt tgaagtgagg tgaagggtcg
    27961 ctagcttact ccgaaatcta cgttgagcct ctctgttttg aatccttcga cgctcaacag
    28021 cctccattaa gtgattaact gagatgagtt actccttctc tctctctatt tctctctccc
    28081 gccgtatgtg tgggtgagta agtgtgtaag tgtatatgtg agtgtattta tgagtgtata
    28141 tttgagtgtg tatgtaagtg tatatatatg tgtctatcca tatctatgta tttgtgtgcg
    28201 tacatatata cacatatatt gtatgtgtac gcgtgtgtat gtaggatgcg ccgaaagggt
    28261 gtaccttagt actacgcgct agctatatag aggccaatag taagccccgc tcttcctttg
    28321 tcaaacgcta tattcaactt ggattagctc gagcagatga aagaaactga ttattcagga
    28381 agttacccca gcatttgatg cttctctcgt acgtttcaag caagtaagat aaggtaagca
    28441 aacgcccggg tgagcccata cccaggtcgg tcgatccatc acaatggcga gcgctttcga
    28501 agttgtccaa tcgaccagac tatggaacgc acacaaaaga ggctctactc gcgaatgagg
    28561 ctccccctct acatacagaa cgctcgtagt ggctgcctcg caagcttttt tatgggagga
    28621 ttatggcacg ccacatgacg gcctcaaaat ggcgcagtaa gatatcggcg cgctgctgcc
    28681 tatgggagca tgtgtgcggc gtggaccaca atcttgcatt acggaacaga gacatgacct
    28741 ctctacagat ggcagcgttt catggacatt agtctgacaa ataccgtcca tgacattccc
    28801 tgcatggttc tcacgagtga acttcgaggg attggatgat gtggtctggt agcagaatga
    28861 aggggagcaa tcaggaacgg aagcgagaag gaacgggagc gggtgtggca gcggaaggat
    28921 ttgggggatt gtacagttag agtatctggc gtgacaggat gataaagaca tacaaggatc
    28981 gccagagctt tttccagaaa gatcagacct ggccaagggt cagggttcca cctgcaccca
    29041 atgggggagc agtactaagc acctcctttt ccgggccgtt agcttacact gcagcatggg
    29101 tttggaactg attggggtat acggtgacag tacatttttc gcttggctga caggggtagt
    29161 acgcaagtta gaaactcccg acgatcaatc aaattaaaac tacacaacat ggttacgcgt
    29221 tggccttcat caagcctagg ttcccacgct ccagacgagg gagtagacca tcaatggcag
    29281 tccctccaaa gtccgacata tcgccgccaa gcgccacttt gccaagaata cgaaggccag
    29341 tcaagacttt ctcatcctcc acattggtct gctctggtgc tttggcatgg ccgttagctc
    29401 cgttagccgg ccctagctgg gactcggcag gttcagaatc cgccaaagag ttcagtgctt
    29461 tggtagactc ttgtacgacg ttcgattcag aaccctcgtt gagcgcatta atggcgaaga
    29521 atatcgtgtc tgataactcg gctttggtga actgctttac ggcagctgaa gagccggagc
    29581 cttgaatgac tgctgggcta ttagcttata ctcgagagat gtccatgtac gacgtacccg
    29641 gcctgaggaa ctcaaacgcc cggtcgaacc catcctcgcc aatgtcgctc agtaccggag
    29701 tctcctgcat tctgatttgt ttcaaggccg ctgttaccac tatcaaaaaa gtgaataccc
    29761 ttcgtcgacc ttgttggcac accagctaga agcttcatat tcgctacagt cacctttcag
    29821 agacgcttgt attgagatag ctgctgcgag ggcgctggcc atggccagat gatgtccaga
    29881 tgagaagaaa gggtcgataa aacaacctgc gtctccgaca atacgaaaat gtgggccagc
    29941 gtacgcagac gcgctgtaag agtagtccgt tgcttgcttg atgtcggaca cgagttctgc
    30001 gggctcaaga agcccttgta ttgtcggaca aagcttgata cactcggcca tgatctgtgc
    30061 gttggtagcg ctctctccga gacccttctt cttctccatg aaaagatctt ttcgcagaac
    30121 ggctcctacg gagaccgtgc cgttgtgcag cggaatggtc cagcaccagc cggagccgtc
    30181 tatgagaaac cgagtcagaa accgagtcag aaaccgagtc aaaatttctg aacagtccaa
    30241 gcacgcataa agaagaagaa attctcaccg cgcaatccct cgaaaaaggg ttgattttct
    30301 cttggagtgc cttcactcca cagccgtgcc cctttgtaat agccccagat cgcaagattt
    30361 ctcaatccct cgttgaactt acggttcttg agatacttgg tcgatgtgag acctgctcga
    30421 cccgtagaat ccacaagata ttggaacttg attgtgccgg atcggccatc cttggctgac
    30481 cactgagcgg agaccgggcg tcccgggttg gccaactttc cacccgaagg gaactcgcct
    30541 ttgtagggct caaactctaa agcgtctacc ttgaccccct ggaaggtttg agcgccgctc
    30601 ttaccggcat gcttgaataa gagctcgtcg gactcggacc gaaccacgtt ccagctataa
    30661 ccattgggac catggacact gacaaaatcg gtatctgcga tccagtcagt gtacacacgc
    30721 tcgtcctgcc aggaaacgcc tcaggaactc acatccttca cgcttcgagg tgagtttgaa
    30781 ggctgctcca aactaatgca tttgttagat atgtaattcg aatactgtat ctcactgatt
    30841 tttgttactt ttttctggaa gccatgcttg tcgaagtcgt cctcgagatc gataaaacgc
    30901 aacaaaggcc ttattgatgg cagcatgctc tctcctatat gatatctact atcgtttata
    30961 catgtactct ctcattactg cagatgtttg agtgaaaaca taccgaggat gctcatccgc
    31021 ctcgagcacc acaacatcga tgccctccct cgccaagact gatgctgcgt acgaccccct
    31081 gggcctcctc ctgctatcaa aaccgtacat gacttgggga tggacattat gattcagcgg
    31141 atgcaaagca aaaaggcaag gctgtcgagt ggagggtaag tgttgattct aggcgagcat
    31201 cgaacggaat actaatccat gctacataac acacggttag gcctagatta agtcaatgat
    31261 aagatgacga ttgggaatac tgtggtcagc ttatcgcgtt acggacgata aagatgtcct
    31321 actacagtca catctctgta taagcagtcc aggtggataa gcaaccagat acatcagcag
    31381 accagttgca taatcaaacc tgtatgacag gcgcacagac tatacgcgct cgtttccaat
    31441 attccctttc atccaatagt cagtcgttga cagcgatctt aggttagtgc cggtctttgt
    31501 cggcttgctc gctttgacgt tgttaaacct tcgcaaagcc tatgagttta tgttctttta
    31561 gagttgctga tgcctgatta catttgataa taccttccct ccagctgtaa ttcaccttcg
    31621 gcatcatact aataccgatc tcgcagggtg ctgtgctgat agcctcgcgg cgtagcgtgg
    31681 cgtggacgaa ctcgatcgag agtagatact ctaatcagtc gtcgtggaag tgctcacagc
    31741 agtcagtcac tggtcgatgc aatggtttat attcataacc tcccaaagtc tggccctgtc
    31801 cgcaaatcag gccgtggtca gcacaactgg gccaatgtga gactactacg ctcgcgtgcg
    31861 ctttatcgta acctcttgtt ccttagctta ataattttac atacatttgt ccacatatgc
    31921 atcttttgag ctctccagac ctctagctag tgccctaagg ctcgcgtgac agtgattgtt
    31981 tcaatttgca atggactgta ttttaccccg gtagacctac cgctgctggg gacgatgcac
    32041 aagcagctga ctattcagct cgctcttctc catcaaatcc gctctccctc acaacccgag
    32101 ccagctttac gtataacggg gttttggccc ccactaggaa cgccttctga ttaatccaac
    32161 cccggctttc ctcgcagagc tcaacatcaa aatgccacaa aaactttgca agtagaaatc
    32221 gcatttcgtg gtatgcgaga ctaccccaag ttagtacaat ctatatgtgt tcgtaagtaa
    32281 taactctcac ctcttcccaa tacagtccct tggccctgat gagaagggac tcaacgcttc
    32341 cctacgatca tttgcgaact cagtagcggg tttcgaagcc catcgctcag ggcagaattc
    32401 ttcaggacga gtaaaatgtg ttggtgaatg gtacgcagca tagtgagcgt aataaaccac
    32461 ggcctgtcta aacatcagtg catttcttaa tgacatgcag cagcgatcat acgtcaggtg
    32521 gtagtgcttg gccgtcaagt gaggctcctg ttgacgtaac acggcgagga aggccgccgg
    32581 gcaccggcgg atatacccga agaccttcat cgatgcacat ttgcagatac tctaactgtg
    32641 gaagagaaac agtattcatc tcatccggcg acgtgaactt gcttcgaatc tcgtccacaa
    32701 ggattttcat cttgtcaggg ttttggcaaa ggaggtaggt tagtgcgctc agcaatgaag
    32761 ccgttgtgtc tgttccagcc atcaggaaga gcaacgagtt ctggtgcatc tctcccagtg
    32821 ttaacccaga gcctgtatcc tcggcttgca ggacatgagt ccacaagtcc gggtgatcag
    32881 tgaccttttt ttctaatcga cgattgacgc gatcatcact gaactgcata ttctctcgtc
    32941 tctttcgctt catagatgct ggcaaaagta tctcgaaagc cgaatccata taaggaaagg
    33001 atcttatcgc tttcctcagg gcactaaatt tgacggcagc agatatattt gacacaaagg
    33061 ggatatagtc catgttctcg aggagattta gtgagtcgcc gaagaccaaa tcggcagtaa
    33121 agtcaaatgc tacgaagttc aagaacctta ccatgtcaac cttcccttcg gctgcgtaga
    33181 cttcgccgag tttcttcacg aataagtttg tgtatttgtg aaaaagcggt tcttgttccc
    33241 gaatggcccg ttcactaaat gaggcggaga agatctttcg ctggcgtcga tgtgtctcgt
    33301 catcggcagt caaaagtcct tctgtcccgt ctcgccgtat atccttctgg tagcaggctt
    33361 tgaaatcctt tggaacctcg cgcttaggat tgcggtggcc atatatgtcc ctcgaagcca
    33421 ctggattgat cgtactaagt tccccggggg cgacacgaac acactggcca tacttgagat
    33481 ggaggctgtg aagcgtcgaa acctcatcgc ccgataggcg cttgatggtg atggggattt
    33541 gcgatgcagc gtatagtttt gggcctggga acttggcaag aggatgaaag tatacgttgt
    33601 agattgccgt acagaaaagg taaccaacta cctgtccgtc aagcacgtta gtgactaggc
    33661 ttggtatgaa tatgggtagt cgattcctac tatggttgcg gtaacgggca gaaaaagcgc
    33721 agcttgatgc aattctgcca tggtcgttgc aaatttgatg ttcgctggcg aaggatagga
    33781 gcaaggtgcg gaactagtca ggacagatct acagcctcaa tcctgatgac aaccgcgccg
    33841 gatttctacg ggataagaaa ttcggagagg ctattgcaga aatgtcgaca atatttgttg
    33901 aggatccata ccgatttgga acgcctcggg ggcggttagt agatgcggta agcttaccgg
    33961 cacatcccgt aaaggattga ttacaactac ttcgtacagt tgcatgcatt ttatcttctc
    34021 gtacgtgtct aggtgctgaa ttgattagac agatgatgtc aaggagcgta aagggtcgat
    34081 cgcaattgct tactttcttt ctccttggca cagattatct tctattgacc aaataggaga
    34141 aagagtctga tggaattgac atgctgggga ggaagtatag ttctaactac gtattgtcga
    34201 ggtgtgctct tctgattctg aacatcatct gtcttggtgt gttttatcta tttgattcag
    34261 atgccgtcta caaaccttaa cgagccccgt gctcctattg ccattgtagg cttggcttgt
    34321 cgcttccccg gtgacgcctc gaacccatca aagttctggg atcttctgaa gaatgggagg
    34381 gatgcatcca cccaaaagac gaaccgatat aacgagaatg cgtggtatca tccgggaggc
    34441 accaacaagc gtcagaatgt cctaccggtc aaaggaggat atttgctcaa gcaggatcca
    34501 tacgtatttg atgcagcatt ttttaacata accgccgccg aggcaactgc atttgaccca
    34561 aaacagcgaa tcgcaatgga agtggcctat gaagcgctcg aaaatgccgg tatgccgctc
    34621 caaaaggtag caggcaccca gacttcctgc ttcataggca cctccatcag tgactatcga
    34681 gattcggttg ttagagactt tgggaacata cccaaatacc atctcctcgg caccagtgac
    34741 gagatgcttt caaaccgcat ctctcacttc ctcgacatcc atggccccag tgctaccata
    34801 gagacagctt gctcgtcgag ccacgtggca acccatcttg cctgccagag cctacaatcg
    34861 ggagagtcag acatggccat cgctggtggc gttggtatga tcctcgatcc gggaagcacc
    34921 atgcagctga acaacctgca atttctcagc tcatttggcc agtccagagc attcgacgag
    34981 acagcaggcg gatacgcccg tggcgagggg tgcggcatca ttgtgttgaa acgactggac
    35041 aaagccatcc aggacggcga taacatccgt gctgtcatcc gcggcaccgg ggtcaattcg
    35101 gacgggtgga cacagggcgt gacatttccc tcgggagaag cacaggctgc actcataaga
    35161 tacgtgtacg agtcgaatgg gctcgactac ggttcaactc agtacgtcga aacacacggc
    35221 acgggcaccc atgcagggga tccgatcgag gcgcgcgcga tatatcacac catcggacaa
    35281 gggggaatgg caaccaaccc gtcacgtaag aagttatggt tcggcagcgt caaaccaaac
    35341 attggtcatc tagagtcagc tgcgggcatg gcaagcctga tcaaaggagt gctggccatg
    35401 gaacatggtg ttataccgcc gaccatacac ctgtccaaac ccaaccccgc catcgaattc
    35461 gaggaatgga acatggctgt gcctaccaag ttaacgaact ggcctgcgtg ccaggtaagg
    35521 cgtatgagtt cgagtgcttt tggcatgggc ggcacaaacg cccacatcgt ctttgagagg
    35581 cctagcaacc aagcattgct gcagagcggg agcaacggtg ctaatggcat atttactgcg
    35641 ctaacgacca agacgaggct ttttgtcttc agtagccacg atcaggcagg cttcaagcgt
    35701 ctcggcaacg cactcgtcga gcacctggac accgtcggac ccgcggcatc gggccctgaa
    35761 tacctggcca atctctctca caccctcgca gctgcgcggt cagggctttc atggaaatca
    35821 tcttgtttgg cggaaagtgc ggccgagctg cgtgaaaagc tcttgactac gctgggagag
    35881 aatgccacgc gtgcatctag cagtcagcaa ccacggattg gattcgtctt caccggtcag
    35941 ggcgcacagt gggctcgaat gggcgttgaa atgctggaac ggagcgtttt cagtaactct
    36001 gtaagcaggt ctgctgcaat gttgcgcgac atgggctgtg actgggaccc ggtcactgag
    36061 ctggccaagg tacagaaaga gtctcgactg ggtgtgcctg agataagcca gcccatttgt
    36121 acagtgctcc agatcgcctt ggtggatgag ctgtggtctt ggggcattag accgtccaag
    36181 gtggtcggtc actccagcgg cgaaattgca gccgcatact gcattggcgc cctcactcac
    36241 agcgaagcac tggccgcggc gtattaccga ggaaaggctt cagctggaat caagcacctc
    36301 aaagggggta tgatggctgt ccaatgctcg ccagaagagg cagtgaagct catgtccaac
    36361 aacaacctca atgccaccgt cgcctgtgtc aacgcgccct caagtatcac tctttcgggc
    36421 gacgtggaca cactggaggc tattcgggcc atcttcgacg agcgcggctt gttcgccaga
    36481 cggctcaagg tcgacgttgc ttaccattct gcacacatgt atccttgctc tgcggaatac
    36541 agtgctgcca ttgcgcacct cgacgaccga ccagccatac ctgacaatga agggcagcag
    36601 cagcaacccc tatcatggtc tccagcgtca ctggtggtga agtcgaccct gagttgttag
    36661 gcccccacta ttgggtccgc aacttggtat cgccagtgct attctctgat gctgtcaagg
    36721 aactactttc ctccgacggt gcagtcggca gtgtaagcaa cgatgtcgac attctcattg
    36781 agataggacc ccacagtgcg ctaggaggac ctgttaagca gatcttgtct caccacggca
    36841 tcaagaatgt tcgctatatg tctatgctca cgcgcgggga gaacgcactt cataccagtc
    36901 tcagccttgc cgctgagctc ttccgtcaca gcttgcccat ggacgtgccc aaggtgaacg
    36961 acgactcgca ctgccgtcta ttgacggacc ttccgccgta cccgtggaac cactcccaga
    37021 gatttcgcgc cgaatcccgg gttcagcggg aattattcgc tcagaagttc cccacgacga
    37081 gcatcctcgg tgcgcagatg cccagcatgg gggagagcga acgcgtatgg cgtggcttca
    37141 ttcgcctgga tgatgaaccg tggcttcgtg accacacaat cggcaccacg gttctgtttc
    37201 caggcgctgg tgtgatcagc gcggtactcg aggcagcgca gcagatagcg gacccgggta
    37261 agacacccta tgccttcacg ctacgtgatg tctccttcct ggcggctatg ccgctcactg
    37321 atggggtggc cactgaattt gtccttcaca tgcgaccgca cctcgtcgcc acgagaggat
    37381 ctaccccagc ggcttggtgg gagttttcag tgtcattctg cacaggggcc gcgggcgagc
    37441 tgcgaaacag cagccgtggc ttgatttcca tcacctacga ggactcgaga agtccgcaga
    37501 tggtacgcga ggacgctcag gctgaggccg ctaacattgc cgactatcgt cgcattcttc
    37561 acgactgccc agaggagtgc tctaaggagg acttctacaa ctgcttagcc aagtcggggc
    37621 ttcggtacgg cgagcatttc cagggcgtgg aaaagtgcta cccaggcaac ggcaagacgg
    37681 cgttcgaagt aaggcttgtg gatctcggag agacattcgc gaaaggcaag ttggaccgac
    37741 ctttcctcat ccacgcagcg gccctcgatt ccatgcttca ggcctcaatg ggaagcacta
    37801 gcaacagcaa tggcagtggt tccttcgggt tcgatgtgcc catgataccc aagagtattg
    37861 gcgagctggt gatctcagtt gacatgcccg ccgatgtggg atacatgatg ccgggtttca
    37921 gccgctctaa gaggcacggc ttcaacgaat ggtcagcaga tgtgaccatg ctcgataggg
    37981 aactgtctaa agtcttttta tccgtctctg atttccgaat ggcggagctt gaagtagaca
    38041 acgtgggcga atcaggccga gaaggagacg tcgaggttga cccgactgac atcgcctcgg
    38101 agattcattg gaactacgct ctggatgtct tgaaaccgga ggagattaga caagttctgt
    38161 caagtgtagc taccactacc gtaaaccatc gactcgtcga ggtaggtctg tttattcttt
    38221 tacctcccct tgtaagaatg actggctgat atcaatgaca cgtagctcgt ccgcatgata
    38281 atacaccagt ccccgggaat ggatattgtt gaactggtta cgggttctga ggagcttaca
    38341 gacacagtca tgtccaagct gccaagcggc ttcatcctcc cgacccaagt tcgctacgcc
    38401 ttggtcaaca gcagcaccaa cattagccac ccggcagacg ccgaggacaa ggtatttgga
    38461 cggctattct ctctcggtcc cttagacacc cccttagctg cagatactac tcccgcagac
    38521 gtttttgtca tcccatatca cgtcatgaac agtctgcaaa aggaattcga cagcatcctg
    38581 gagcgtctca gccgcctcgc caagcctaat gcgatgttcc tcatcgttgg tcctgatgcc
    38641 actaccgatc gtagagaaat accatcacgt gtgttgaagg ctaaagggct cgaactccgg
    38701 tcttctatcc caatgggcac tgattctctc actttatacc actatggcaa aaaggagaag
    38761 gcgcagcccg agaagcttgc gaacggctcc accggggaga aggtggtcat tttagagcca
    38821 ctcaaatcat cacccaaaat gcgaaccttt tccaaggagc ttcaaaccgt gctcgatggc
    38881 caaggataca ccgtgtcgac caaaacaggt gttgatagcg tcgaggccgg tacttccgga
    38941 gccaagacgt ttgtatccct actggagctt gagcagccat tcctggagga cttgtccgag
    39001 tctgacttcc atagcgtccg ggccctgatg ttgaactgtg agcgactcct ttgggttacg
    39061 cgcggggaca gcccagcact taggatggtt gatggcttct ccagagtcat gagaagcgag
    39121 tttgcaggtg ccaggttcca agttctacat cttagtagcg aacggtcacg gcatggaccc
    39181 gaactcgcag cgcgcgtact ccttataccc acggaagata gcgagttcag agagcagaac
    39241 ggcttcttgc aagtctcccg cattttcccg agcctgaagg agaacaagca catcggcaac
    39301 catctttatg actcgactcg tgtcatgagc ttgccgaacg actatcagga cgagaacact
    39361 gcatcctttc ggctcgttgt cggcaagcct ggtctactgg atactctgca cttcgtgcgc
    39421 gacgaaagca tggccatgac tccgcttgct gacgatgagg tcgagctaca agtcaaagcc
    39481 agtggcatca actttcggga catcatgggc tccatgggtc tgtttgcggt aacaggactg
    39541 ggccaggaag ctagcggcgt tgttgtgagg acaggcaagc tgggggcaaa gtcgctcaag
    39601 cctggtgatc gggtgagcac catgacggcc ggcggtgctc atgcaaccag gtttcgctcc
    39661 gattatcgtg ttacgcacaa gatccctgat gccatgtcct ttgaagaggc agcaggagta
    39721 ccggttgcat actgcactgc agtaagtcca ttgagttcct tttcatcatc ttgttgattc
    39781 tcccatgacg aagcttcttt ttcttcggtg cctgagacgc ctttcaacct tcaaatagcg
    39841 acagaagggc attcactgac tctgaatgtg gctagtatta cgccttgatc agactagcca
    39901 agcttcgccg tggccagtcc gttttgattc acgcggcagc gggagggacc ggacaggcag
    39961 ctgtgcagct ggccaaacat ttaggcgtag tcgtctacgc cactgtgggc acagaagaga
    40021 agcgacggct acttatagac aagtacagca tcccggagga gcatatcttt aactcgcgcg
    40081 atggtagttt tgcaaaaggt attcagcgag taactggtaa ccgtggcgtg gactgcgtcc
    40141 tcaactctct gtccggtgag ctcttgcggc tctcgtggac ctgtctcgcg atctttggga
    40201 tctttgtcga gattggcctg cgcgacatca ctgacaacat gcgccttgac atggggcctt
    40261 ttggaaaaag tacgactttt agcttcatca acattgtcac tctcctccag gagaacccgc
    40321 acgcgttggg agagatcctg catgaagtct tcaagctcgt gaacgagggc gtcctacgac
    40381 cggcgcaccc agttaccgtg tatcccctga gccggatcga ggatgctttc cgcatcatgc
    40441 agcggggcaa acacctcggt aaaatgatct tgtccttcac ccaagacgag gccagagctc
    40501 gcgtccagct caaagcaaag gattcgttga agctcgatcc caatgcaacg tacctcatcg
    40561 tcggtggcct aggcggcctg ggccgcagtc tggccatgga attcgttgca tctggagccc
    40621 ggcatattgc cttcctctcg cgctctggcg atacaaagcc agaggcgaag accgtcgtcg
    40681 accaactgac ggcacacggt gcacaggtaa aagtgtaccg ctgcgacatt gctgacgacg
    40741 acgctttcct ggaagccatg gaacagtgct cacaggagct cccgccagtc aagggagtag
    40801 tccagatggc catggtgctt cgcgatattg tgtttgagaa gatgagctac gaagagtgga
    40861 ctatccccct gcgaccaaag gtccaaggca catggaacct acacagatac ttcggccacg
    40921 agcgcccgct cgacttcatg atcctctgct cgtcgacggc cggtgtatca ggcaacccca
    40981 gccaagccca gtacgccgcc ggcaacacgt tccaggatgc gcttgccagc taccgccgag
    41041 cggagggcct gaaggcggtg gcggtcaatc tgggcatcat gcgcgatgtc ggggtgcttg
    41101 cggaacagat ggaatcgcac tttttgaaag tttgggagcg ggcactgggc atccgagagc
    41161 ccgcctttca cgctctcatg aagaggctga tcactgggca acagcagcaa tacggaggtg
    41221 cgcaggacga cgacgggtgc cctgcgcaag tttgtgttgg cctgggcaca ggcaacatct
    41281 tagctactca cggtcttgac aggcctgcat attttgagga ccctcgattc ggaccgttgg
    41341 cggtcaccag cgtcttgtcc aacgcgacgg cgaaggctga tggtgctgct gcttcgatcg
    41401 cttctaggct gtccgaggcc agcgctaaca aagacccaac agtggcaacg agcatcatca
    41461 cagatgcctt ggtgatgaaa gtcgccgaca tactgcgcat tccgccgtcc gaggttgacc
    41521 caagtcggcc gatgtaccgt tatggcgtgg actcgctcgt ggcactcgag gtgaggaact
    41581 ggatcaccaa agaaacaaaa gccaatatga cgctattgga cattctctcg ggtgtgccaa
    41641 tgaagacgct tgccgtccag attgctaaga agagcaagtt ggtcgggtcg gcttcttgag
    41701 gatggcatca tgataatagc gcgtaagctt gttagaagtt tcatcttctg tattatctct
    41761 ctaaagcaat atatagatat acagataaaa taatgctaca atctgctagc tatataggct
    41821 atttcaagct ctctatagat gcaattactt aagtatccca ataactaggt taagggttgt
    41881 gcgcgaaggt tgtaggaaat agtcgtcttg ctaggtcgcg aggtatattt agaaagctcg
    41941 ctcattcact gtcgtagcat gggaaagcga aatttgggac gttctacgat tgcctcctgc
    42001 ggttgaaaac tcgaatgcaa ctatgtcaac cccgagtaca cagtcttgga ttgcatacac
    42061 tgagacgtcc ctttggagtt cggtaacatg cgaaatactg cgccgccaag atctggctgc
    42121 atggtgccgg tgaacattga ccacccaatc actgtcgtag tatatatttt ctgtcagttg
    42181 gaggcgtaaa gccccgcttt ggctgagccc ccttcacaca tcaaatttca agaaggccca
    42241 aactcgcatt ccctgcaaca ctgcaaaagt accaccttca ataaatggga acatagagga
    42301 gaacttctgc tacctgaatt ggaagaatat tctattcatt tcaatccgcg ttttgtcaat
    42361 ctaaacaagc aatcagttcg acatagctaa tctaagagac tgacacaaac cgctgcggca
    42421 cgatgctcga ccatttcgcc cttcgacatt taccccctct cctccttggc accgtcatta
    42481 ctttcgggga gcaatgtcac tcacctctgg tcctgaggcc gcgctcgcca aatttggttt
    42541 ccgcgacgac atatctcgca acaaagctgc atggcccgtt attaaaattc aaggtgagta
    42601 catgtgtggc aaccaggctg tacggcatgt cactgaaatt caaatgcaag ggtcccgcat
    42661 gacaagcatt gggctgacga tatggggttt gtaccttgga ggtcacctgg aagcgataga
    42721 cattgtgttg gcaacatttg gatggatggc tgtaattgac gggatagtgt gttctgagca
    42781 tggtcgtcca ggctcggttt tatttcgtgt gtcttctact agcttggttg cgctctgggg
    42841 cttgcttggg atgactacgg gaagatatat ctaagacgtt ggggctaagg tttggccgga
    42901 agggctgaaa gtttcccagt ccttgtattt gcgcgacatc cataacaata ccattataat
    42961 cttgtgtttt gtgtttgaag aagatgttag cagagtggct gactaggtga aaatggtaat
    43021 ttagacaaaa accatcttcc ctcttgtgac aagtgataaa acattcgtac ataaggattc
    43081 agtcaaaaag tattcatcat aatcatatca cgtttcacag tttcccttct atctgggcag
    43141 cattttcgct tgcatttgtg tgacgttgtt ttttcctgga tctttgaggc gtcaataatg
    43201 cgacagagcc gagaaagcaa tctatcttgc atagagaagg tggcgcaggc ggcgaggttg
    43261 gccgctccgt atccttcacc cagccatacc ctttgaaatt gcaacgcagt gttagcagac
    43321 agacatacgc actcaccttt tgggaggtct tgatcaattt ggtgcagaga cttccgtttg
    43381 gcccaacctc ttctcggtcc atactgctgt tgtctgtttc cccactacca accgcggtac
    43441 tcctggaatc ttagcattga tcttaaatca gaagctttat cttttatctt atcttttttt
    43501 ccccaacgta taaaaatata gataaaataa cattataatc cgccaaatat ataggatatt
    43561 ctaagctgtc tatagattta acagtatata tacgtgtctc ctcctattcg acgatcccgg
    43621 atgcgattac taaagcagcc tgtcgccccg ccttctgcct aatctttacc tcgcaatctt
    43681 gttatcagac aatgcaattc tcctctatcc atccaacatg cgtttactca atgtacacac
    43741 tctcttactt gaatcattcg acgaatcgag agtgccaagg tacgctgcgt tgtcacacac
    43801 ctggggcaag gcagaagtca gcttccaaga catcactacc gaatcaggtc gcgacaaggc
    43861 tggatggacc aaaatactcg gatcagctgc aaaagcaagg cgttttggct tgaaatatat
    43921 atgggtcgac acatgttgca tcgacaaaac ttcatcggca gaactctccg aggcaattaa
    43981 ttccatgtac cgctggtata aaaactgcga agtgtgcctg gcatacctca atgacgttca
    44041 cccaactccc aaaaagctca tagaagtcat agaggtcgat tctcagcctg tttctccccc
    44101 accactagag ccctgtgatt ctcgcgtacc acttggattt tcggaagcac gttggttcaa
    44161 acggggatgg acgctccagg aattactagc tcctcatatt atggtcttct acgattccgc
    44221 ttggaataac atcggagata gatttcctct ttctcgggaa atttcagaga tcaccggtat
    44281 agactcaagt gtcgtagccg gcttcagcag aatagaagat cagagtatag cgcaaaggat
    44341 gtcctgggct tctaagcggg aaacaacaag agtcgaagat atcgcttact gtttgatggg
    44401 aatatttgga atcaacatgc ctctcttgta tggtgagggt gataaagcct tccttcgcct
    44461 gcaagaagaa ataatgaagc gcgagtcgga ccatagcatt tttgcttggg actacaactt
    44521 catagacttc cgtatcccta catctctgtt cgtggaggaa actcttgtat ttggggtcct
    44581 cgctccccac ccaggtgcgt ttcgtaattg tgcccatatt tctaaccctg accgaaacga
    44641 tctaccgtac accgctacaa atatcggtat caatatcgac ttgcctctct tgaatactag
    44701 tattcacgga aaaccttctt cttactttgc ggtactaaat gccgcgatat atctgatccg
    44761 aagagcatca tgggaatacc tgtgagacac ctgaatttcg cagaaggaag tatagaattc
    44821 tggcgtatcc cccaaaaaag caatagactc tacgacatta acgtaccaat gagccaagcg
    44881 atgtatcttc aacagtcagg gtattgctat aatggagata ttgtggaata ttaatagtgg
    44941 aactctattc gacatgtgat atttgtctgc tattctagta cattctctca tgaatccata
    45001 ttatcttatc cattgtttaa agatactcaa actactcagt agtgaaagac tgagcggaaa
    45061 agaccataga atcaattaat cttggtcatt ttctcgacca cgtttcatat aatcattatt
    45121 gtcgtagggt cctcactaga tcattccaat atcagctaat gatcaaccaa aagcaatgaa
    45181 tccatccaaa aggagcacca aaacaataga acaaacataa cactagagtc cttgggatcg
    45241 tgaatgacgc actcgcttta cgtaaaggcg ttattatcga cctgggctca taaagattag
    45301 taaaatgtcg cccaatccca accgatatca ttttgtaatg ggaaagaggt ctctgggtct
    45361 gaaggtagct ctcgtgcgcc atcgatagta ggaataacaa ctcccgccct ctccctcccg
    45421 gatgtatata aaacagtgaa tattatagtt caaagctaag taatgccccc tagctataaa
    45481 tgaaggtgtc tttgcaaagt aacagttatt aaatccctct gagagacttt aagccctttt
    45541 tactcaagct ttggctttaa tagtgctgca catagtcctt cgccttattt cccactttca
    45601 gcatcgcagg aggtagggaa gtgcacttgc gcagcaattc catcctacgg caagcatacg
    45661 ttgataggaa attatgatgg tttcagattg cctcatcaga actcatcttc tgctgcttca
    45721 aacggctcag gcccagaatc gcaactaatg cagcaaagcg aagaaagttt ctggctgacc
    45781 tcgtccgcgg aaggtctttg aacggggtcg cgacgaagca tcttaggagc aatatccagg
    45841 aggtccgcag gaaggaaatc atcatcttcc ttgtgattct ggaaaagttc gtgataccac
    45901 gcttgtacag cgtccagatt tgcatggtag gacgagcctt cgggacccga ttcgcggatg
    45961 tctgacagct tctggcgctc gttacgtccc ggactggaaa caagggtagc tagcatctcg
    46021 aaaaatacac agccgagtga gaaaatgtcc attttgaggc ctttggtgtc ttggcggatt
    46081 acttctggag gtgcatatgt gtgggtaaaa gaggttagtg agtcagtctc agcgtcagtt
    46141 gcagatgtgt atgcacgcga tatgccaaag tcagcaacgt agatcctata gattttctcg
    46201 ccacaagcgc gaatgagtag attcgtcggc ttgatgtcct tatgcttgac atttgatctg
    46261 tgaatgaatg ctagtgcgtt tcctagacat ccaaaagcgg tccgtaagcc ttgggcgccg
    46321 gtgcgtttcc gccattttcc tgtttgaaga acatcgatgt tcaccggact gttggtgtcg
    46381 agtaactcgt ccatgaaccc atccaagttc cacggcgtgg cagggtacag tagaattgct
    46441 aggtcctttt tgaacgtgta ggtacccacg aagcgtaata tgtgagcgtg ttgcaggcgg
    46501 ttcaggtgct caacttcaat gatgacatcc tctttagaaa gacgttttgt acacctgatc
    46561 ttcttgcgtg cgagcctaat acggcgacac ttgacgctct ctacaattgc tgttctgctg
    46621 tggcctagaa ctctttcggc caagagtgga atgttcttct cttcatctgg agcgtattcg
    46681 acgtgttgtc ctcgacctga ccagtcaagt tcgtgaagag agtcaagcaa taggccgcga
    46741 gactttagat gctctaacca ttggctgctg aacacctcgg gttgccgctc tttaagtggc
    46801 ccactactca tctcacggaa atagctctcc aggttgtctt ttaggaaggc aaggtcgcag
    46861 ataaatacca caaaatcaag tacgtgtcgg gcgacagctc ctctaaattc gtgaaaagcc
    46921 ttgagatcat tttcagacgt gagaaataat tggcatatct cattcaccat ctcctcgatc
    46981 tcatcagcaa tcaatgctaa agagatgttc cgattcttga ccagcctctg cttacgctga
    47041 ctaacaatgg agtccagtgc aatttgttct atagtgttca acttctgacc agtggggctt
    47101 tcagtaataa tttgcttgat aagctcgtcg accgtcctgg gctgaacatg atggctgagc
    47161 tcggcatgac gaagcaatgt aggcagatcg acgattccat atgggtccat ggcttctggt
    47221 gtaagtatca ggaagggttg tgttactgag tctggaactc tacggcgact gaaactcggt
    47281 gctgtgcggt agcttgtagt actgctcgta cgagcagtag caaagctctt tgtgctccca
    47341 ttcgtgtcga acctggcggg cccattgtat gttgacttga ttgcgttgct ggcgttgaga
    47401 ttcaaagcgg tattcgaacc agggaggtgc tgagcacgat tcggaatgta tgacctccag
    47461 tattcataat tggccgtaga gctcatgact cgaggaagca ttccaatgga tgtagagggt
    47521 gggagcaagg ggctcatacc gggatggaaa aacatatctg gcggctcatc tgaattacct
    47581 acggtttcat atatttcatc caattcatcc aaggaaaatg tactgacaat ctcgtgaggc
    47641 ttttccaaag actctagttc cgcatcctcg gcttcttcgt caatcacttc aagcacgtga
    47701 gctgcttcgt tgtccacctg gctctgtttt gcatcagagc tatccggcgt tgtcttctca
    47761 tcttccaagt cttctgaagc caccttcata ttctcatatt tatcttcaag ctgctgcgat
    47821 tcacgtgacg ggtcgatcgg gtccagtaca cactcattgc caagagcaga cgtcgatcgc
    47881 gttgcccctc gaatatgttc tgatagaccg aagatagaat agaagtgcga attgcaccaa
    47941 tcgcagcgat aggctggagt acatatctgg ccattgctag atgttgcctg ttctgatccc
    48001 acaatgtggt tcgacagctg tgcatgatcc gggaacgtct ctcgacacca gtcgcatcga
    48061 aatttcttct cggaaggcga acgaagtaat gatttaaatg gatcaagcag tgaacgcctg
    48121 gacattgttg gtagtgcact gttcggcgct tggcaggata tcgtcgttct gtgtcaagaa
    48181 tcaggctaca aagcggatga agtttggaaa tgccagctca gttgggccag ccgtggcgga
    48241 gttgtcccgc cgagatttgg gacctcagcc acactcatca tgacatggca tcagagacaa
    48301 gaggattggt cgtttaagcg acggagacga atggtgtgag aatacctcgc agagtcgtgg
    48361 gccaatcgca ggccagaatt tcatcaccaa ccccgagcgc tttaaccacc atctacttca
    48421 gcagcatata tctcctatag tcctatactc catgccaaga catagtcgtc cattacgaat
    48481 agagagtttt atctgttagg tattttgttt ttggggaaag gtagcagtca tcccctcttg
    48541 tgacggtata aaaagtggcg tccataagaa ttcagttaaa aaataatcaa ttgattggct
    48601 aatgtgttat aaaggtagcc ttgtcaaggt gttgaaagtc aagaaacctg acaaccttgt
    48661 ccagcagctc cctctctctc tctctctctc tctctttata tatatatata tttcaattaa
    48721 cgtcgtgagg acctgtactg gtcatggcga ctccagccaa agacaaacca gattaaacga
    48781 attcattaat aaacaacacc caatgataga ccaaacatga gggtgaatgt atgtgagagg
    48841 gcgtataaac cagatcaggg ggttaataaa tcagtaggag ggcggagggc ctgcgtgctc
    48901 ctacacacta cctaatcgat atgctcacta ttcccatagc agccttatct acaatagtgc
    48961 tagatagtcc gatacctaga taggcatcat ctatactcca cgccaagcca ttactccgcc
    49021 gatggtcgac ctcactctag cgcggctgcc tccaccaacc ctaggtacat tactaagctc
    49081 gaagtgaaca tagtggttac gtgtacatga tagctacaca gcgggcgctc tcacatgtta
    49141 ttgtcaccgc gcgccgtcct attgtcaccc gcgcgcgcgc catggagcgc acctctctcg
    49201 gtgaagcctg cccgcagcct attctcccat tgtcacgatg aaggccgcac gcagaacaaa
    49261 ggaccaccac atttcatata actaatccca gcgctttact cgactatttt tttaatcact
    49321 gtactacctt atttattact ccgccttaat tctacataac attcgcaacg aaaaaccggt
    49381 atatcaatat acatacatac acatacagtc agcacccggg agccatacac atacacacgc
    49441 acgcctacat caataatgtg ttactaccgc ctctacatct tcctcggctg cggccacacc
    49501 tcccccagcg caacaccaat ccagccctgc gccgcccagc gcgcgaaacg ccccccacgc
    49561 tcagcgcagc ccgtcgaaac gagaaaagag cacgagcgaa gggatagcgg gaatccgctt
    49621 gcgacagatg ccctgctcgc ggacccgcgt tccagcggta cattccagca tgcggctgac
    49681 tccccggata cgtccatcac gaccacgtca acagtcacag ctccaacagc cacagccaca
    49741 gcgcccattc cagcaccatc accacaactc aatcccaatc ccaatcccga caccgaaacc
    49801 accgaagcca gcacccccag caccccctgc gcctcgctct ccatccaccc cttccagacg
    49861 ctcaacatcc acgcctcgtg cgccgtctgc cagcgcaaac gcatggcgct gctcgagcag
    49921 gtcgaggccg ggaccgcggc cgtgcgcttc gacgactgga ggtggaaggt caagtacaag
    49981 gcgtcggcgg tggtggggga ggcgcgcagc tcgttggagg ctcgcaattc gttggagtgg
    50041 gggaggagcg tcggcgaggc gatggggagt tgggttaggg cgaggggcca ggaggtgtgg
    50101 agggtgttgg gggaggagga ggaggaggag gaggaggggg tgctgggagg ggaggggagg
    50161 ggagggggtg gaggggagtt tgtaatgtgt gatggagaga gagtatgtga tagagggaaa
    50221 gagggagaga gggaggggga tggggggatg tgtggtggca cttttaattg taatggcaat
    50281 ggggttttga agtttcgagg atgcggacgt aaatgttata tatcgatggt acatttagta
    50341 catgtacgta cgcagaacgc tcggtacctc cacccatgtc gccgtgcccg gccgccgaac
    50401 cccacgtgac cacgctcgga cccacgcacc tctcaagctc tcctcacgcc aacccagcag
    50461 catcaccacc tgcaattgcg cgcccacgcc cacacccgcg ccgctcccca cacgcagcac
    50521 accgccccta agccccgcgc aggcccgcat cccgattccc accccgacat tccgactccc
    50581 acacgcgtcg tccacccccc tcgccgcaat gccgactccc gaatccgcgg ccttcctcgc
    50641 gaagaagccc tcggtgcccc cgacgtttgc aggcgtcgac tacgacgaca atcaggcgct
    50701 caaggcggcg caggatgcga ttatccgtga gcagtgggtg cgtagtatga tggcgaggtt
    50761 ggtgagggag gagatgggga agtgttatcg gagggagggg gttaatcatt tggagaagtg
    50821 tgggcacttg agaggtaggt ttgctctgga ttttgattgg ggcatttgaa ggggtgggag
    50881 ggggaatggg agcgattagg gaatggacgg agcttgagct gtggggagca ccgggagctc
    50941 ggagggaatt ggatgtgtgg agtcaaaaga catgggctaa ttcgtgtgca cagagcggta
    51001 cttcgagctg ttgaaggacg caaaggtcaa gggatacctc ttcgcacaga caaacaccat
    51061 cgagaagtcg taagcagccg gctggaagct cagtgtgcgg agtgccagcg aggagagata
    51121 gaaggccgat gcgaacagga ccgaggcccc gaattgaagc gtcaggagca gtccgtcctt
    51181 tcaggtgtgc gagcggcgaa tggccggggt gaaactgtac atatatctgc gtgaaggcag
    51241 gccaacgtga agaagaacgg tccagtccag tcacaccaag aatcacttta ccgcaatgcg
    51301 caagtctcgg ttccagctct gccacgctac tcacggtttc tgactaggtt ttctacgcaa
    51361 ttggtaccaa cttgaaagga accctcgtct gggcaaacag ctcacacagc tcacacagct
    51421 caaacccatg acatagcccg ccaagcgaac aagaccccac cccgtacctg catccacagc
    51481 tccaacccca ccaccccgtc accattcgca atgccattcc ccttcgtgct gcccacaacc
    51541 tccagcatct ccttcacaga ctccttcaca agcagcaccc acccctcgct ccccacgtgc
    51601 gccaccaccg cccgcggcgt cgtccgcgac gtcctcaagc gctacaaacg cctcccgccc
    51661 gcctcgcagc cctccaacct ccccaccgtc ctcgccgccc tcaccgaata caccccctac
    51721 ctcttcgccc tcgatgccgg cctcagcggc accccatgtg caggtgaaga gatagacctc
    51781 gtcctcgtca aggagctcga ggtccaatgg cgctccacgc tcagctcccc cgtcgcgggg
    51841 acagcgcccc ccgcgtgcgc gtgaagagtc tagactcaga gctgttcttc gcgctgtcgt
    51901 cgctcgcgca ggtccactgc ctgcaggcca gagcccacct acacacgctg tacaacgcag
    51961 cgcttccccc cgcctcgcag cgcaccgccg ccatcaccgc agccatgaag tccttcctcg
    52021 acgcaaactc catctacgcc ttcctcgccg cccgcgccca gtcatggacc cacccctccc
    52081 ccgccatcga catctcgccc ccgtcctggg cgccctcgcg gcactcaccc tcgccgaagc
    52141 gaccctcatc accgtcctga aagacgaccc gtaccccgca gccgtgcagg aagaccgcaa
    52201 caaggcctcg aaagagtgga tgatccgcgc gccggagatc cccaaagtcc gcgcgcacct
    52261 cttcgcccgc ttgtgtctca gcgcggccga gcacgcggct cgcgcgcagg ccatgctcgg
    52321 ccacgcgcgg ggcgtcgaca ccgggttcgc gcagtatgtg gatgacctga ggcgcgcggc
    52381 tagggggaag gcgtgcaggt ttctgggggt ggacgcggag attgcgggga ggacggggag
    52441 ggcattgcgt ggttga
//
