# Supplementary material for: A draft genome of the ascomycotal fungal species Pseudopithomyces maydicus (family Didymosphaeriaceae)
Source: bioRxiv preprint, doi:10.1101/2022.11.26.518055, version 1 (2022-11-29)
Supplement: Supplementary Results [file 518055_file09.zip › antiSMASH_download/contig_39.region001.gbk]

LOCUS       contig_39              38825 bp    DNA     linear   UNK 01-JAN-1980
DEFINITION  contig_39.
ACCESSION   contig_39
VERSION     contig_39
KEYWORDS    .
SOURCE      
  ORGANISM  
            .
COMMENT     ##antiSMASH-Data-START##
            Version      :: 6.0.1
            Run date     :: 2022-03-15 04:58:58
            NOTE: This is a single cluster extracted from a larger record!
            Orig. start  :: 34390
            Orig. end    :: 73215
            ##antiSMASH-Data-END##
FEATURES             Location/Qualifiers
     CDS             complement(join(1..728,762..1005))
                     /Name="input.path1.gene1"
                     /gene="input.path1.gene1"
                     /source="GlimmerHMM"
                     /transl_table=1
                     /translation="MTRTESQEQSGNVFRMAEYNEAYWEEYMSVRADYSDDFYEQIIEF
                     HKAHNQGRTEGVAHDVGTGPGQVATELAKHFDLVVGTNRVKDSDLKNRITWDFSGAEDL
                     WMRHPPRSASMLTAAECLPLLDVPRAMNSFAELLRPGGTLAIWFYGRLHFSEPEYAAKC
                     QPIFNDIIDMTFARSMKNGNQAVKDAWKNACDTLESWLDNVAMPSDVWQNVHRYKWNTH
                     LAMTPTGPNACDFPIEVSSAVDEREEKIIKLEDPRLWEKNWNHEKLRKFVDHMVPSFQE
                     LKENGAFQHIEPKYQELEEAMGGKDAKRSFTWPVVLILATRA"
     protocluster    1..38825
                     /aStool="rule-based-clusters"
                     /contig_edge="False"
                     /core_location="join{[53961:54032](-), [53642:53929](-),
                     [51068:53423](-), [50374:50616](-), [48296:50321](-)}"
                     /cutoff="20000"
                     /detection_rule="cds(PKS_AT and (PKS_KS or ene_KS or mod_KS
                     or hyb_KS or itr_KS or tra_KS))"
                     /neighbourhood="20000"
                     /product="T1PKS"
                     /protocluster_number="1"
                     /tool="antismash"
     proto_core      complement(join(13907..15931,15985..16226,16679..19033,
                     19253..19539,19572..19642))
                     /aStool="rule-based-clusters"
                     /tool="antismash"
                     /cutoff="20000"
                     /detection_rule="cds(PKS_AT and (PKS_KS or ene_KS or mod_KS
                     or hyb_KS or itr_KS or tra_KS))"
                     /neighbourhood="20000"
                     /product="T1PKS"
                     /protocluster_number="1"
     cand_cluster    1..38825
                     /SMILES="CC(=O)C(=O)O"
                     /candidate_cluster_number="1"
                     /contig_edge="False"
                     /detection_rules="cds(PKS_AT and (PKS_KS or ene_KS or
                     mod_KS or hyb_KS or itr_KS or tra_KS))"
                     /kind="single"
                     /product="T1PKS"
                     /protoclusters="1"
                     /tool="antismash"
     region          1..38825
                     /candidate_cluster_numbers="1"
                     /contig_edge="False"
                     /product="T1PKS"
                     /region_number="1"
                     /rules="cds(PKS_AT and (PKS_KS or ene_KS or mod_KS or
                     hyb_KS or itr_KS or tra_KS))"
                     /tool="antismash"
     CDS             complement(join(2952..3309,3355..3715,4235..4592))
                     /Name="input.path1.gene2"
                     /gene="input.path1.gene2"
                     /gene_functions="biosynthetic-additional
                     (rule-based-clusters) p450"
                     /gene_functions="biosynthetic-additional (smcogs)
                     SMCOG1034:cytochrome P450 (Score: 123.6; E-value: 1.7e-37)"
                     /gene_kind="biosynthetic-additional"
                     /sec_met_domain="p450 (E-value: 2.4e-40, bitscore: 133.2,
                     seeds: 50, tool: rule-based-clusters)"
                     /source="GlimmerHMM"
                     /transl_table=1
                     /translation="MDKILNIYQTLQLAGFALALACIFLIVIWRVRAKRLDWIPGPRGY
                     PLIGLGYKLPPKAPALFRKWALEYGDIFKVRVGWYDWVVVNTPEAVREILEKQANVSSS
                     KIPAAMSHDTVTRGNQELLAWVSTGIVEAGFETTAATLNTLVLYLANNIRCQDEAAKEL
                     MQVVGQDRLPNHGDMRDLPYIRACIKETLRLNPILAPGIRHFTDQDITYKGNVIPKGTV
                     LIANTAFLHYDPRRFKDPADYAAMSDPGKRDHFTFSTGRRVCPGARLAENSLNIALAGI
                     LWAFEIRPPLLNGVEVKMNMGEDAYLDAGFTMPKPFAARFVPRTEQRLQLVKEEWQRAI
                     AEGYELRGVSVDLNGMME"
     PFAM_domain     complement(join(3135..3309,3355..3692))
                     /aSDomain="p450"
                     /aSTool="clusterhmmer"
                     /database="32.0"
                     /db_xref="PF00067.22"
                     /db_xref="GO:0005506"
                     /db_xref="GO:0016705"
                     /db_xref="GO:0020037"
                     /db_xref="GO:0055114"
                     /description="Cytochrome P450"
                     /detection="hmmscan"
                     /domain_id="clusterhmmer_input.path1.gene2_0002"
                     /evalue="1.10E-38"
                     /gene_ontologies="GO:0005506: iron ion binding"
                     /gene_ontologies="GO:0016705: oxidoreductase activity,
                     acting on paired donors, with incorporation or reduction of
                     molecular oxygen"
                     /gene_ontologies="GO:0020037: heme binding"
                     /gene_ontologies="GO:0055114: oxidation-reduction process"
                     /label="input.path1.gene2"
                     /locus_tag="input.path1.gene2"
                     /protein_end="298"
                     /protein_start="127"
                     /score="133.2"
                     /tool="antismash"
                     /translation="TGIVEAGFETTAATLNTLVLYLANNIRCQDEAAKELMQVVGQDRL
                     PNHGDMRDLPYIRACIKETLRLNPILAPGIRHFTDQDITYKGNVIPKGTVLIANTAFLH
                     YDPRRFKDPADYAAMSDPGKRDHFTFSTGRRVCPGARLAENSLNIALAGILWAFEIRPP
                     LLNGVEVK"
     PFAM_domain     complement(4257..4475)
                     /aSDomain="p450"
                     /aSTool="clusterhmmer"
                     /database="32.0"
                     /db_xref="PF00067.22"
                     /db_xref="GO:0005506"
                     /db_xref="GO:0016705"
                     /db_xref="GO:0020037"
                     /db_xref="GO:0055114"
                     /description="Cytochrome P450"
                     /detection="hmmscan"
                     /domain_id="clusterhmmer_input.path1.gene2_0001"
                     /evalue="2.00E-06"
                     /gene_ontologies="GO:0005506: iron ion binding"
                     /gene_ontologies="GO:0016705: oxidoreductase activity,
                     acting on paired donors, with incorporation or reduction of
                     molecular oxygen"
                     /gene_ontologies="GO:0020037: heme binding"
                     /gene_ontologies="GO:0055114: oxidation-reduction process"
                     /label="input.path1.gene2"
                     /locus_tag="input.path1.gene2"
                     /protein_end="112"
                     /protein_start="39"
                     /score="26.9"
                     /tool="antismash"
                     /translation="PGPRGYPLIGLGYKLPPKAPALFRKWALEYGDIFKVRVGWYDWVV
                     VNTPEAVREILEKQANVSSSKIPAAMSH"
     CDS             complement(join(8438..9519,9704..9771,9859..10008,
                     10081..10412))
                     /Name="input.path1.gene3"
                     /gene="input.path1.gene3"
                     /gene_functions="transport (smcogs) SMCOG1005:Drug
                     resistance transporter, EmrB/QacA (Score: 171.6; E-value:
                     3.2e-52)"
                     /gene_kind="transport"
                     /source="GlimmerHMM"
                     /transl_table=1
                     /translation="MQHDTSAEKPSENGYNDTSKETFPNHSSSSTNEKDEDLSTEQPSQ
                     HGRQITGVRWVVMVTSVLSSVFLYSLDNTIVADIQPDIVKALGEIQKLPWLSVAFLVAC
                     VATNSIWGKIYTQFNAKWLYLLCVFIFEVGSALCGAAPTMNAMIGGRVLAGIGGAGLAG
                     ETDVYWYDGPGMGNWDSIGTVFVAAVAAPAYFFVIPSHDPQPGTPLKQRCSKLDYLGTI
                     LMLGASVAGVLAINSGGTIYPWNDSRIIACFVVSGVLFIIFGIQQSYCFLTTEEDRTFP
                     CHFLKSKIHIVLFMQASAASSLFLPPIYFVPLYFQFIRDDSAIQAGVRLLPLVCPLVFA
                     VIMNGALMSKYGYYTPWYLAGGAFALIGSSLLYTVKADTSSGNIYGYLVLLGIGGGMYA
                     QASFAVAQAKSKPHEIPWAVGFIALGQLAGATIALAIGNSLFLNKATEGILAVAPSAPR
                     SEVQGALSGAGSALFRTFDPSTRKAALDAISHGISLTYILAMTGAALTICLVPLMPFEK
                     VRKDCLFAILSMLTIIQLFIPTGAAM"
     PFAM_domain     complement(join(9870..10008,10081..10133))
                     /aSDomain="Sugar_tr"
                     /aSTool="clusterhmmer"
                     /database="32.0"
                     /db_xref="PF00083.24"
                     /db_xref="GO:0016021"
                     /db_xref="GO:0022857"
                     /db_xref="GO:0055085"
                     /description="Sugar (and other) transporter"
                     /detection="hmmscan"
                     /domain_id="clusterhmmer_input.path1.gene3_0003"
                     /evalue="1.30E-06"
                     /gene_ontologies="GO:0016021: integral component of
                     membrane"
                     /gene_ontologies="GO:0022857: transmembrane transporter
                     activity"
                     /gene_ontologies="GO:0055085: transmembrane transport"
                     /label="input.path1.gene3"
                     /locus_tag="input.path1.gene3"
                     /protein_end="157"
                     /protein_start="93"
                     /score="27.6"
                     /tool="antismash"
                     /translation="PWLSVAFLVACVATNSIWGKIYTQFNAKWLYLLCVFIFEVGSALC
                     GAAPTMNAMIGGRVLAGIG"
     CDS             join(11071..11284,11396..12063)
                     /NRPS_PKS="Domain: PKS_ER (71-177). E-value: 9.2e-13.
                     Score: 39.7. Matches aSDomain:
                     nrpspksdomains_input.path1.gene4_PKS_ER.1"
                     /NRPS_PKS="type: other"
                     /Name="input.path1.gene4"
                     /gene="input.path1.gene4"
                     /gene_functions="biosynthetic-additional (smcogs)
                     SMCOG1028:crotonyl-CoA reductase / alcohol dehydrogenase
                     (Score: 107.8; E-value: 1.1e-32)"
                     /gene_kind="biosynthetic-additional"
                     /source="GlimmerHMM"
                     /transl_table=1
                     /translation="MEENLRLNDSAPLPDGATSLKPNQVLINVHVSAVNPVDFKFAEAP
                     YIGRFLTGRPATPGMDFAGRVAAIGSACLPIPPGMDMIEAAATPSVGLTAFQMIEKLGD
                     GAGRNLFINGGSGGCGIFGIQIAKAKGWHVTTTCSTPNVQLCKDLGADIVIDYKTQDVV
                     KTLIDGQPMDFVIDNVGEPRDLYWKMPSFSTPKAPYVQVGGRDVDIFFVLENFYKRYWP
                     SWLGGGQRPWEFNHLVNKAEDFAKLGQLIQEKKVRVIIDEVIELDDGGPVRAYAKLRTQ
                     RARGKIVVKLWK"
     aSDomain        join(11284,11396..11712)
                     /aSDomain="PKS_ER"
                     /aSTool="nrps_pks_domains"
                     /database="nrpspksdomains.hmm"
                     /detection="hmmscan"
                     /domain_id="nrpspksdomains_input.path1.gene4_PKS_ER.1"
                     /evalue="9.20E-13"
                     /label="input.path1.gene4_PKS_ER.1"
                     /locus_tag="input.path1.gene4"
                     /protein_end="177"
                     /protein_start="71"
                     /score="39.7"
                     /tool="antismash"
                     /translation="ACLPIPPGMDMIEAAATPSVGLTAFQMIEKLGDGAGRNLFINGGS
                     GGCGIFGIQIAKAKGWHVTTTCSTPNVQLCKDLGADIVIDYKTQDVVKTLIDGQPMDFV
                     ID"
     aSModule        11284..11712
                     /domains="nrpspksdomains_input.path1.gene4_PKS_ER.1"
                     /incomplete
                     /locus_tags="input.path1.gene4"
                     /tool="antismash"
                     /type="pks"
     PFAM_domain     11626..12048
                     /aSDomain="ADH_zinc_N_2"
                     /aSTool="clusterhmmer"
                     /database="32.0"
                     /db_xref="PF13602.6"
                     /description="Zinc-binding dehydrogenase"
                     /detection="hmmscan"
                     /domain_id="clusterhmmer_input.path1.gene4_0004"
                     /evalue="6.90E-20"
                     /label="input.path1.gene4"
                     /locus_tag="input.path1.gene4"
                     /protein_end="289"
                     /protein_start="148"
                     /score="72.4"
                     /tool="antismash"
                     /translation="LGADIVIDYKTQDVVKTLIDGQPMDFVIDNVGEPRDLYWKMPSFS
                     TPKAPYVQVGGRDVDIFFVLENFYKRYWPSWLGGGQRPWEFNHLVNKAEDFAKLGQLIQ
                     EKKVRVIIDEVIELDDGGPVRAYAKLRTQRARGKIVV"
     CDS             complement(join(13907..15931,15985..16226,16679..19033,
                     19253..19539,19572..19642))
                     /NRPS_PKS="Domain: PKS_KS(Iterative-KS) (24-340). E-value:
                     1.2e-70. Score: 230.3. Matches aSDomain:
                     nrpspksdomains_input.path1.gene5_PKS_KS.1"
                     /NRPS_PKS="Domain: PKS_AT (440-737). E-value: 1.2e-86.
                     Score: 282.5. Matches aSDomain:
                     nrpspksdomains_input.path1.gene5_PKS_AT.1"
                     /NRPS_PKS="Domain: ACP (1051-1117). E-value: 6.6e-14.
                     Score: 43.8. Matches aSDomain:
                     nrpspksdomains_input.path1.gene5_ACP.1"
                     /NRPS_PKS="Domain: PP-binding (1164-1230). E-value:
                     1.4e-13. Score: 43.0. Matches aSDomain:
                     nrpspksdomains_input.path1.gene5_PP-binding.1"
                     /NRPS_PKS="Domain: TD (1287-1540). E-value: 4.8e-33. Score:
                     106.1. Matches aSDomain:
                     nrpspksdomains_input.path1.gene5_TD.1"
                     /NRPS_PKS="type: Type I Iterative PKS"
                     /Name="input.path1.gene5"
                     /gene="input.path1.gene5"
                     /gene_functions="biosynthetic (rule-based-clusters) T1PKS:
                     PKS_AT"
                     /gene_functions="biosynthetic (rule-based-clusters) T1PKS:
                     itr_KS"
                     /gene_functions="biosynthetic-additional
                     (rule-based-clusters) PP-binding"
                     /gene_functions="biosynthetic-additional
                     (rule-based-clusters) NAD_binding_4"
                     /gene_functions="biosynthetic-additional (smcogs)
                     SMCOG1021:malonyl CoA-acyl carrier protein transacylase
                     (Score: 178.9; E-value: 3e-54)"
                     /gene_kind="biosynthetic"
                     /sec_met_domain="PP-binding (E-value: 1e-12, bitscore:
                     43.0, seeds: 164, tool: rule-based-clusters)"
                     /sec_met_domain="PKS_AT (E-value: 9.1e-86, bitscore: 282.5,
                     seeds: 1682, tool: rule-based-clusters)"
                     /sec_met_domain="itr_KS (E-value: 2.9e-75, bitscore: 248.2,
                     seeds: 96, tool: rule-based-clusters)"
                     /sec_met_domain="NAD_binding_4 (E-value: 1.4e-27, bitscore:
                     90.9, seeds: 102, tool: rule-based-clusters)"
                     /source="GlimmerHMM"
                     /transl_table=1
                     /translation="MKHSGISCTKGWTFINRHRRYIGMKNTSATPYGCWLSDPAAFDAR
                     FFNISPREAPQIDPAQRLALMTAFEASEQAGLVPDATASTRRDRVGVFYGVTSNDWMET
                     NSAQDINPYFIPGGNRNCKTFDDAADGYCRGEGVGTVILKRLDDAIAENDPILGVIVNA
                     ATNHSAEAESITRPHSAAQSDIFRKILNQGGVDPLSIGYVEMHGTGTQVGDTTEMCSVL
                     ETFAPPLSKTKSTHRDSASPLYIGSAKANIGHGEAASGVSSLIKSLLMMQKNMIVPHCG
                     IKTKINHRFPTDLQERHVHIAAKPTPWERSPDPAKPRRIFINNFSAAGGNSALLLEDAP
                     LRREHPSHQDVRDQHLVAISAKNGTSLRGNLSSMLQYLKNNPETPIGKLSYTTTARRIH
                     HQHRVMLAGQNIDEIANGIDNAIRDQIGMTRPAGSPNIVFTFTGQGAQYPGMGRGLYET
                     FSVFRTTLCQLDQLAQQLGFPSFLHVIHSEEKDFDAFAPLDVQLAGVCMQIALCRLWAA
                     WGLVPTAVVGHSLGEYAALNIAGVLSDADTVYLVGTRASLLQKSCTAHTHNMLVVRGSV
                     DDVQAELKNATFAISCINSHTETVLSGPEEDILSIQALLTNSGYKSTMLKVPYAFHSSQ
                     VDPILEEFEQLAGGVVFAKPNIPVISPLDATIIEEEGIFGPKYLIRHTREPVNMIKTLL
                     VAQEAQKITEKTLMLEVGPHPAVSGMVRQVLGSQITCIPSCQRGRPALSCLTAALKTVY
                     TAGADIAWSKYHADFTASHEVLPLPAYSWDLKPYWLQYVNDWSLRKGDPANVVSSSSSL
                     ESTTIHRIVRETGDAQTMNIVVEADIKRKDLSPLVQGHEVDGIPLCTPSVYADIALSLG
                     TFLLKRHRPDQKENLVDVSDMTISKALILRAGATIIDSLTQSCGFAMNCNDNTDLDVDV
                     FMNHGWGSFQIFEPLDFEKSYTTYTQMLEGKDKLWHGDVVILDGDKVVAFFGQIAIQNV
                     PRRVLQIVLAIEQKGTGPKKSRPTQVPTTPASTTQSKNKQGQGHPSQSKEDPQTSSKFS
                     QALKILAEESGIDVAELTDSTNFADAGVDSLLSLVITSRFKDELDVDLDFNAFVYEYPT
                     VGKLKSFLAKGEIPTQSSTGPTPSLAGDYAPSYFPDSDGPATPYIGESATDASVDFHRV
                     LGIVAEESGIAVGDLKNDTSLVEAGVDSLLSLIIASRLQSELGLEIQQEDLFMNCSTVK
                     NLRDFLSGPEEVQPPSALDSETVALTVRKKAVDEYVRKYTAGFSVPAPESSIPSVQRDN
                     EKVVLVTGGTGSLGGHLVDQIAQMQDVKTVICINRANPRSEPYARQQKAMRDKGIRTFD
                     KIKDKLLVYQTDSAQPQLGLPRDQYEALASTVTHLIHNAWPMSAKRAVEGFEPQFQIMR
                     NLIDLACDAISRRPNGFQFSFEMVSSIGTVGHYGLGNGQVKTLIPEAETSIEAVLPNGY
                     SDAKWVCERMLQDTLQSHPAHFRAFVARLGQIAGSKTSGYWNPMEHFAFLIKSSQTLGV
                     LPDVPGTVHWTPVNDVAGSLADLVLSDRKPYPVYHVENPRGQLWSEVNAVLADALGISA
                     LIPFEEWTERVRLAGQRNNPAATLLQFLDHNYLRLSCGGAVLDVAHSLEHSSTLAALGP
                     VSEEVIRKYVHVWKEIGFLMQ"
     aSDomain        complement(14267..15025)
                     /aSDomain="TD"
                     /aSTool="nrps_pks_domains"
                     /database="nrpspksdomains.hmm"
                     /detection="hmmscan"
                     /domain_id="nrpspksdomains_input.path1.gene5_TD.1"
                     /evalue="4.80E-33"
                     /label="input.path1.gene5_TD.1"
                     /locus_tag="input.path1.gene5"
                     /protein_end="1540"
                     /protein_start="1287"
                     /score="106.1"
                     /tool="antismash"
                     /translation="VLVTGGTGSLGGHLVDQIAQMQDVKTVICINRANPRSEPYARQQK
                     AMRDKGIRTFDKIKDKLLVYQTDSAQPQLGLPRDQYEALASTVTHLIHNAWPMSAKRAV
                     EGFEPQFQIMRNLIDLACDAISRRPNGFQFSFEMVSSIGTVGHYGLGNGQVKTLIPEAE
                     TSIEAVLPNGYSDAKWVCERMLQDTLQSHPAHFRAFVARLGQIAGSKTSGYWNPMEHFA
                     FLIKSSQTLGVLPDVPGTVHWTPVNDVAGSL"
     aSModule        14267..15394
                     /domains="nrpspksdomains_input.path1.gene5_PP-binding.1"
                     /domains="nrpspksdomains_input.path1.gene5_TD.1"
                     /final_module
                     /incomplete
                     /locus_tags="input.path1.gene5"
                     /tool="antismash"
                     /type="unknown"
     PFAM_domain     complement(14276..15019)
                     /aSDomain="NAD_binding_4"
                     /aSTool="clusterhmmer"
                     /database="32.0"
                     /db_xref="PF07993.12"
                     /description="Male sterility protein"
                     /detection="hmmscan"
                     /domain_id="clusterhmmer_input.path1.gene5_0011"
                     /evalue="1.10E-24"
                     /label="input.path1.gene5"
                     /locus_tag="input.path1.gene5"
                     /protein_end="1537"
                     /protein_start="1289"
                     /score="87.0"
                     /tool="antismash"
                     /translation="VTGGTGSLGGHLVDQIAQMQDVKTVICINRANPRSEPYARQQKAM
                     RDKGIRTFDKIKDKLLVYQTDSAQPQLGLPRDQYEALASTVTHLIHNAWPMSAKRAVEG
                     FEPQFQIMRNLIDLACDAISRRPNGFQFSFEMVSSIGTVGHYGLGNGQVKTLIPEAETS
                     IEAVLPNGYSDAKWVCERMLQDTLQSHPAHFRAFVARLGQIAGSKTSGYWNPMEHFAFL
                     IKSSQTLGVLPDVPGTVHWTPVNDVA"
     CDS_motif       complement(14966..15028)
                     /aSTool="nrps_pks_domains"
                     /database="abmotifs"
                     /detection="hmmscan"
                     /domain_id="nrpspksmotif_input.path1.gene5_0006"
                     /evalue="1.10E-04"
                     /label="PKSI-KR_m1"
                     /locus_tag="input.path1.gene5"
                     /protein_end="1307"
                     /protein_start="1286"
                     /score="14.9"
                     /tool="antismash"
                     /translation="VVLVTGGTGSLGGHLVDQIAQ"
     aSDomain        complement(15197..15394)
                     /aSDomain="PP-binding"
                     /aSTool="nrps_pks_domains"
                     /database="nrpspksdomains.hmm"
                     /detection="hmmscan"
                     /domain_id="nrpspksdomains_input.path1.gene5_PP-binding.1"
                     /evalue="1.40E-13"
                     /label="input.path1.gene5_PP-binding.1"
                     /locus_tag="input.path1.gene5"
                     /protein_end="1230"
                     /protein_start="1164"
                     /score="43.0"
                     /tool="antismash"
                     /translation="RVLGIVAEESGIAVGDLKNDTSLVEAGVDSLLSLIIASRLQSELG
                     LEIQQEDLFMNCSTVKNLRDF"
     PFAM_domain     complement(15197..15394)
                     /aSDomain="PP-binding"
                     /aSTool="clusterhmmer"
                     /database="32.0"
                     /db_xref="PF00550.25"
                     /description="Phosphopantetheine attachment site"
                     /detection="hmmscan"
                     /domain_id="clusterhmmer_input.path1.gene5_0010"
                     /evalue="3.70E-11"
                     /label="input.path1.gene5"
                     /locus_tag="input.path1.gene5"
                     /protein_end="1230"
                     /protein_start="1164"
                     /score="43.2"
                     /tool="antismash"
                     /translation="RVLGIVAEESGIAVGDLKNDTSLVEAGVDSLLSLIIASRLQSELG
                     LEIQQEDLFMNCSTVKNLRDF"
     aSDomain        complement(15536..15733)
                     /ASF="found active site serine: True"
                     /ASF="non-beta-branching ACP"
                     /aSDomain="ACP"
                     /aSTool="nrps_pks_domains"
                     /database="nrpspksdomains.hmm"
                     /detection="hmmscan"
                     /domain_id="nrpspksdomains_input.path1.gene5_ACP.1"
                     /evalue="6.60E-14"
                     /label="input.path1.gene5_ACP.1"
                     /locus_tag="input.path1.gene5"
                     /protein_end="1117"
                     /protein_start="1051"
                     /score="43.8"
                     /tool="antismash"
                     /translation="KILAEESGIDVAELTDSTNFADAGVDSLLSLVITSRFKDELDVDL
                     DFNAFVYEYPTVGKLKSFLAK"
     aSModule        15536..19538
                     /complete
                     /domains="nrpspksdomains_input.path1.gene5_PKS_KS.1"
                     /domains="nrpspksdomains_input.path1.gene5_PKS_AT.1"
                     /domains="nrpspksdomains_input.path1.gene5_ACP.1"
                     /iterative
                     /locus_tags="input.path1.gene5"
                     /monomer_pairings="mal -> mal"
                     /tool="antismash"
                     /type="pks"
     PFAM_domain     complement(15551..15736)
                     /aSDomain="PP-binding"
                     /aSTool="clusterhmmer"
                     /database="32.0"
                     /db_xref="PF00550.25"
                     /description="Phosphopantetheine attachment site"
                     /detection="hmmscan"
                     /domain_id="clusterhmmer_input.path1.gene5_0009"
                     /evalue="2.60E-10"
                     /label="input.path1.gene5"
                     /locus_tag="input.path1.gene5"
                     /protein_end="1112"
                     /protein_start="1050"
                     /score="40.5"
                     /tool="antismash"
                     /translation="LKILAEESGIDVAELTDSTNFADAGVDSLLSLVITSRFKDELDVD
                     LDFNAFVYEYPTVGKLK"
     PFAM_domain     complement(17121..18080)
                     /aSDomain="Acyl_transf_1"
                     /aSTool="clusterhmmer"
                     /database="32.0"
                     /db_xref="PF00698.21"
                     /description="Acyl transferase domain"
                     /detection="hmmscan"
                     /domain_id="clusterhmmer_input.path1.gene5_0008"
                     /evalue="6.40E-38"
                     /label="input.path1.gene5"
                     /locus_tag="input.path1.gene5"
                     /protein_end="757"
                     /protein_start="437"
                     /score="131.0"
                     /tool="antismash"
                     /translation="VFTFTGQGAQYPGMGRGLYETFSVFRTTLCQLDQLAQQLGFPSFL
                     HVIHSEEKDFDAFAPLDVQLAGVCMQIALCRLWAAWGLVPTAVVGHSLGEYAALNIAGV
                     LSDADTVYLVGTRASLLQKSCTAHTHNMLVVRGSVDDVQAELKNATFAISCINSHTETV
                     LSGPEEDILSIQALLTNSGYKSTMLKVPYAFHSSQVDPILEEFEQLAGGVVFAKPNIPV
                     ISPLDATIIEEEGIFGPKYLIRHTREPVNMIKTLLVAQEAQKITEKTLMLEVGPHPAVS
                     GMVRQVLGSQITCIPSCQRGRPALSCLTAALKTVYTAGA"
     aSDomain        complement(17181..18071)
                     /ASF="(Methyl)Malonyl-CoA specificity inconclusive"
                     /ASF="found active site serine: True, scaffold matched
                     GHGE: True"
                     /aSDomain="PKS_AT"
                     /aSTool="nrps_pks_domains"
                     /database="nrpspksdomains.hmm"
                     /detection="hmmscan"
                     /domain_id="nrpspksdomains_input.path1.gene5_PKS_AT.1"
                     /evalue="1.20E-86"
                     /label="input.path1.gene5_PKS_AT.1"
                     /locus_tag="input.path1.gene5"
                     /protein_end="737"
                     /protein_start="440"
                     /score="282.5"
                     /specificity="consensus: mal"
                     /specificity="PKS signature: Malonyl-CoA"
                     /specificity="Minowa: mal"
                     /tool="antismash"
                     /translation="FTGQGAQYPGMGRGLYETFSVFRTTLCQLDQLAQQLGFPSFLHVI
                     HSEEKDFDAFAPLDVQLAGVCMQIALCRLWAAWGLVPTAVVGHSLGEYAALNIAGVLSD
                     ADTVYLVGTRASLLQKSCTAHTHNMLVVRGSVDDVQAELKNATFAISCINSHTETVLSG
                     PEEDILSIQALLTNSGYKSTMLKVPYAFHSSQVDPILEEFEQLAGGVVFAKPNIPVISP
                     LDATIIEEEGIFGPKYLIRHTREPVNMIKTLLVAQEAQKITEKTLMLEVGPHPAVSGMV
                     RQVLGSQITCIPSCQR"
     CDS_motif       complement(17715..17837)
                     /aSTool="nrps_pks_domains"
                     /database="abmotifs"
                     /detection="hmmscan"
                     /domain_id="nrpspksmotif_input.path1.gene5_0005"
                     /evalue="4.70E-14"
                     /label="PKSI-AT-M_m3"
                     /locus_tag="input.path1.gene5"
                     /protein_end="559"
                     /protein_start="518"
                     /score="44.4"
                     /tool="antismash"
                     /translation="GLVPTAVVGHSLGEYAALNIAGVLSDADTVYLVGTRASLLQ"
     CDS_motif       complement(18024..18071)
                     /aSTool="nrps_pks_domains"
                     /database="abmotifs"
                     /detection="hmmscan"
                     /domain_id="nrpspksmotif_input.path1.gene5_0004"
                     /evalue="4.40E-06"
                     /label="PKSI-AT-M_m1"
                     /locus_tag="input.path1.gene5"
                     /protein_end="456"
                     /protein_start="440"
                     /score="19.1"
                     /tool="antismash"
                     /translation="FTGQGAQYPGMGRGLY"
     aSDomain        complement(join(18372..19033,19253..19538))
                     /ASF="found active site cysteine: False, scaffold matched
                     GSSS: False"
                     /ASF="found active site histidines: True"
                     /aSDomain="PKS_KS"
                     /aSTool="nrps_pks_domains"
                     /database="nrpspksdomains.hmm"
                     /detection="hmmscan"
                     /domain_id="nrpspksdomains_input.path1.gene5_PKS_KS.1"
                     /evalue="1.20E-70"
                     /label="input.path1.gene5_PKS_KS.1"
                     /locus_tag="input.path1.gene5"
                     /protein_end="340"
                     /protein_start="24"
                     /score="230.3"
                     /tool="antismash"
                     /translation="KNTSATPYGCWLSDPAAFDARFFNISPREAPQIDPAQRLALMTAF
                     EASEQAGLVPDATASTRRDRVGVFYGVTSNDWMETNSAQDINPYFIPGGNRNCKTFDDA
                     ADGYCRGEGVGTVILKRLDDAIAENDPILGVIVNAATNHSAEAESITRPHSAAQSDIFR
                     KILNQGGVDPLSIGYVEMHGTGTQVGDTTEMCSVLETFAPPLSKTKSTHRDSASPLYIG
                     SAKANIGHGEAASGVSSLIKSLLMMQKNMIVPHCGIKTKINHRFPTDLQERHVHIAAKP
                     TPWERSPDPAKPRRIFINNFSAAGGNSALLLEDAP"
     PFAM_domain     complement(18546..18923)
                     /aSDomain="Ketoacyl-synt_C"
                     /aSTool="clusterhmmer"
                     /database="32.0"
                     /db_xref="PF02801.22"
                     /description="Beta-ketoacyl synthase, C-terminal domain"
                     /detection="hmmscan"
                     /domain_id="clusterhmmer_input.path1.gene5_0007"
                     /evalue="2.80E-31"
                     /label="input.path1.gene5"
                     /locus_tag="input.path1.gene5"
                     /protein_end="282"
                     /protein_start="156"
                     /score="108.0"
                     /tool="antismash"
                     /translation="LGVIVNAATNHSAEAESITRPHSAAQSDIFRKILNQGGVDPLSIG
                     YVEMHGTGTQVGDTTEMCSVLETFAPPLSKTKSTHRDSASPLYIGSAKANIGHGEAASG
                     VSSLIKSLLMMQKNMIVPHCGI"
     CDS_motif       complement(18612..18656)
                     /aSTool="nrps_pks_domains"
                     /database="abmotifs"
                     /detection="hmmscan"
                     /domain_id="nrpspksmotif_input.path1.gene5_0003"
                     /evalue="8.20E-03"
                     /label="PKSI-KS_m6"
                     /locus_tag="input.path1.gene5"
                     /protein_end="260"
                     /protein_start="245"
                     /score="9.1"
                     /tool="antismash"
                     /translation="GSAKANIGHGEAASG"
     CDS_motif       complement(18741..18788)
                     /aSTool="nrps_pks_domains"
                     /database="abmotifs"
                     /detection="hmmscan"
                     /domain_id="nrpspksmotif_input.path1.gene5_0002"
                     /evalue="2.90E-04"
                     /label="PKSI-KS_m5"
                     /locus_tag="input.path1.gene5"
                     /protein_end="217"
                     /protein_start="201"
                     /score="13.0"
                     /tool="antismash"
                     /translation="YVEMHGTGTQVGDTTE"
     PFAM_domain     complement(join(18945..19033,19253))
                     /aSDomain="ketoacyl-synt"
                     /aSTool="clusterhmmer"
                     /database="32.0"
                     /db_xref="PF00109.26"
                     /description="Beta-ketoacyl synthase, N-terminal domain"
                     /detection="hmmscan"
                     /domain_id="clusterhmmer_input.path1.gene5_0006"
                     /evalue="8.10E-08"
                     /label="input.path1.gene5"
                     /locus_tag="input.path1.gene5"
                     /protein_end="149"
                     /protein_start="119"
                     /score="32.2"
                     /tool="antismash"
                     /translation="RNCKTFDDAADGYCRGEGVGTVILKRLDDA"
     CDS_motif       complement(18981..19019)
                     /aSTool="nrps_pks_domains"
                     /database="abmotifs"
                     /detection="hmmscan"
                     /domain_id="nrpspksmotif_input.path1.gene5_0001"
                     /evalue="8.90E-05"
                     /label="PKSI-KS_m4"
                     /locus_tag="input.path1.gene5"
                     /protein_end="137"
                     /protein_start="124"
                     /score="15.4"
                     /tool="antismash"
                     /translation="FDDAADGYCRGEG"
     PFAM_domain     complement(19287..19538)
                     /aSDomain="ketoacyl-synt"
                     /aSTool="clusterhmmer"
                     /database="32.0"
                     /db_xref="PF00109.26"
                     /description="Beta-ketoacyl synthase, N-terminal domain"
                     /detection="hmmscan"
                     /domain_id="clusterhmmer_input.path1.gene5_0005"
                     /evalue="4.20E-16"
                     /label="input.path1.gene5"
                     /locus_tag="input.path1.gene5"
                     /protein_end="108"
                     /protein_start="24"
                     /score="59.3"
                     /tool="antismash"
                     /translation="KNTSATPYGCWLSDPAAFDARFFNISPREAPQIDPAQRLALMTAF
                     EASEQAGLVPDATASTRRDRVGVFYGVTSNDWMETNSAQ"
     CDS             join(22236..22352,22416..22605,22668..22819)
                     /Name="input.path1.gene6"
                     /gene="input.path1.gene6"
                     /source="GlimmerHMM"
                     /transl_table=1
                     /translation="MDEFARYMRSVRSSEAVDIKHLVNGFSWVDIRKGGTVVDVGGSTG
                     TSAIALAKSFPHLNFIVQDLPNNTDHGRKVASETLSPDVASRIIFQGHDFTQPQPVRDP
                     WELGIRFGPKKIAFAYYGHGAAKGRFGAGFGGEVGAGQGSDYASGLQQ"
     PFAM_domain     join(22248..22352,22416..22598)
                     /aSDomain="Methyltransf_2"
                     /aSTool="clusterhmmer"
                     /database="32.0"
                     /db_xref="PF00891.18"
                     /db_xref="GO:0008171"
                     /description="O-methyltransferase domain"
                     /detection="hmmscan"
                     /domain_id="clusterhmmer_input.path1.gene6_0012"
                     /evalue="4.50E-08"
                     /gene_ontologies="GO:0008171: O-methyltransferase activity"
                     /label="input.path1.gene6"
                     /locus_tag="input.path1.gene6"
                     /protein_end="100"
                     /protein_start="4"
                     /score="32.6"
                     /tool="antismash"
                     /translation="ARYMRSVRSSEAVDIKHLVNGFSWVDIRKGGTVVDVGGSTGTSAI
                     ALAKSFPHLNFIVQDLPNNTDHGRKVASETLSPDVASRIIFQGHDFTQPQP"
     CDS             complement(join(24952..25259,25278..25457,25503..26298,
                     26337..26561))
                     /Name="input.path1.gene7"
                     /gene="input.path1.gene7"
                     /gene_functions="transport (smcogs) SMCOG1106:major
                     facilitator transporter (Score: 200.7; E-value: 5.1e-61)"
                     /gene_kind="transport"
                     /source="GlimmerHMM"
                     /transl_table=1
                     /translation="MDAPERTQVTTAQQLPETTGPSNVRTDVEHNALARRVLRKIDWRL
                     IPLMFITYNLNFMDKTILSSAAVFGLREDNLTFGFSKGLVGQQYSWVSSIFYFGYFFWE
                     YPTTYLIPRLPVAKYLAVNTFFWGAIVGVTAACHNYGGLITVRFLLGVAEATITPAFMF
                     ITSTWYTRDEIPTRTGYWFAGNSIGGLIASFLAFGIGHITDSLAPWQWMYIVLGVLTFL
                     WGIPLLLFLPDSIEKAKFLTEEERQYAVDRVVISGTGRTAQAGYKFDQVIECLTDPKTW
                     LIFSMSLLTQIPNGGTQNFGNIVIKSFGFTSLQSTLLVIPASVISAGTIAGTGWIAGRF
                     LVGSSLIYVRPRTSSGVQLFGYFLLSTGPGGIPLLMSLVGANYKGVTKKMTMTALLFIA
                     YWPQFFRAKDAPHYNMAFRAILVCYSLVVGLAVVLRCYLQWMNVKRDREEGIHGSASTG
                     GVVAGGKIADGDDTVAITARQVELRPEDYDDVTDLRTFGFRYRL"
     PFAM_domain     complement(join(25375..25457,25503..26298,26337..26414))
                     /aSDomain="MFS_1"
                     /aSTool="clusterhmmer"
                     /database="32.0"
                     /db_xref="PF07690.16"
                     /db_xref="GO:0055085"
                     /description="Major Facilitator Superfamily"
                     /detection="hmmscan"
                     /domain_id="clusterhmmer_input.path1.gene7_0013"
                     /evalue="5.70E-24"
                     /gene_ontologies="GO:0055085: transmembrane transport"
                     /label="input.path1.gene7"
                     /locus_tag="input.path1.gene7"
                     /protein_end="368"
                     /protein_start="49"
                     /score="84.7"
                     /tool="antismash"
                     /translation="FITYNLNFMDKTILSSAAVFGLREDNLTFGFSKGLVGQQYSWVSS
                     IFYFGYFFWEYPTTYLIPRLPVAKYLAVNTFFWGAIVGVTAACHNYGGLITVRFLLGVA
                     EATITPAFMFITSTWYTRDEIPTRTGYWFAGNSIGGLIASFLAFGIGHITDSLAPWQWM
                     YIVLGVLTFLWGIPLLLFLPDSIEKAKFLTEEERQYAVDRVVISGTGRTAQAGYKFDQV
                     IECLTDPKTWLIFSMSLLTQIPNGGTQNFGNIVIKSFGFTSLQSTLLVIPASVISAGTI
                     AGTGWIAGRFLVGSSLIYVRPRTSSGVQLFGYFLLSTG"
     CDS             join(27238..27478,27527..27841,28017..28030)
                     /Name="input.path1.gene8"
                     /gene="input.path1.gene8"
                     /source="GlimmerHMM"
                     /transl_table=1
                     /translation="MNGDDGRPTFLEAYFAGCQVLVTEDDFYELSMEYFSRCAEMNVRY
                     CEPFFDTQAHTERGISVPTILNGYLRAQKDGAVKYEQGLEAYTAARPWARLADGTGKGL
                     FHAVGLAANEFEKPPLLFEEGFRMAKKDGLHVTMHCDVDQKDAAAHVREAIFDVCEGQG
                     TERIDHGLNVIDAPDLIPGLKEPTAI"
     PFAM_domain     join(27262..27478,27527..27825)
                     /aSDomain="A_deaminase"
                     /aSTool="clusterhmmer"
                     /database="32.0"
                     /db_xref="PF00962.22"
                     /db_xref="GO:0019239"
                     /description="Adenosine/AMP deaminase"
                     /detection="hmmscan"
                     /domain_id="clusterhmmer_input.path1.gene8_0014"
                     /evalue="3.10E-09"
                     /gene_ontologies="GO:0019239: deaminase activity"
                     /label="input.path1.gene8"
                     /locus_tag="input.path1.gene8"
                     /protein_end="180"
                     /protein_start="8"
                     /score="36.6"
                     /tool="antismash"
                     /translation="TFLEAYFAGCQVLVTEDDFYELSMEYFSRCAEMNVRYCEPFFDTQ
                     AHTERGISVPTILNGYLRAQKDGAVKYEQGLEAYTAARPWARLADGTGKGLFHAVGLAA
                     NEFEKPPLLFEEGFRMAKKDGLHVTMHCDVDQKDAAAHVREAIFDVCEGQGTERIDHGL
                     NVIDAPDLI"
     CDS             join(29895..30197,30539..30550)
                     /Name="input.path1.gene9"
                     /gene="input.path1.gene9"
                     /phase="0"
                     /source="GlimmerHMM"
                     /transl_table=1
                     /translation="MSEQDPAYNHGGVPLPREQYEEFDYFFKGGNPQDDWLTIANEWRK
                     KMEMGELKQSEMLEKNAAATVFAGNGFLQHELHDGTWGQVLSPGEATGFEKAFAGWGPD
                     "
     CDS             complement(join(32787..34013,34181..34754,34863..35051,
                     35113..35234))
                     /Name="input.path1.gene10"
                     /gene="input.path1.gene10"
                     /source="GlimmerHMM"
                     /transl_table=1
                     /translation="MQSARAAAPLAAAWQPLSSAADSKSCRLCPLRPLHSALGAAPTGK
                     RNPPLSARTSEAIACAGHLRDQKTNPVAHRQRPSSAHSDSGSREPRLPVCLRTQPERAP
                     RAHSRPLALSTLSTANSAAEGTIYWLHVQPWPDPKTDTDRRRRSTRPHHHHQRLRPVTT
                     SPPPPPPAPCLAPLPPARNGTTAPAPPPSVHVNAQGGSTSRMTNPRTDTSDTRRLANIT
                     EGVIPGRETQRHSAMAADVLSPRSEPSVASPNANRTSLPPLVTSPPSKAKLERASSYAS
                     KRLSTFSNASASQSIHTRSRPQSTAFPIFHSSLPYTLVRDFAYGPLHPLFYGPLPEHPS
                     DISTPASEVSRRLSDPPAVAWHDDHGWSAGTGTWDSGGDGEQLPMTAYEGGPPYEEDEE
                     ISSPVVTSHARHKKHKSNIVNFDQTRGRRGFPGERYSGVNGDGGHIFYVNDIQDAGAPG
                     GEYITYPPEQSSSLEVPSGASRRDSHFATTLPRRSYADEDGPPYDSDEEMSESDNYIND
                     GSRFSRDYQFTIVSPDEEMHGKAVALFDFERENDNELPLVEGQIILVSYRHGQGWLVAQ
                     DPKTGESGLVPEEYVRLLRDIEGGWNGLMNGNSALQQQESLDGLLSPVSAGPEAKTPTQ
                     GEYTPVISTFSTSTKDLEPYPKEMLGTPNATDGSFPRSKDDDKDEGPMEGVEASPEPGS
                     RPASQGTKP"
     PFAM_domain     complement(33138..33278)
                     /aSDomain="SH3_1"
                     /aSTool="clusterhmmer"
                     /database="32.0"
                     /db_xref="PF00018.28"
                     /db_xref="GO:0005515"
                     /description="SH3 domain"
                     /detection="hmmscan"
                     /domain_id="clusterhmmer_input.path1.gene10_0015"
                     /evalue="2.80E-09"
                     /gene_ontologies="GO:0005515: protein binding"
                     /label="input.path1.gene10"
                     /locus_tag="input.path1.gene10"
                     /protein_end="587"
                     /protein_start="540"
                     /score="36.4"
                     /tool="antismash"
                     /translation="VALFDFERENDNELPLVEGQIILVSYRHGQGWLVAQDPKTGESGL
                     VP"
     CDS             join(36636..36868,36922..37579)
                     /Name="input.path1.gene11"
                     /gene="input.path1.gene11"
                     /source="GlimmerHMM"
                     /transl_table=1
                     /translation="MSDPRLRARAQAQAQALAQQQQQQPTPPPPPPPPPPPPVEPPVAM
                     DVSNDAASAQGAQAAESSYKLKFCTVCASNQNRSMEAHLQLASANLPTISFGTGSLVRL
                     PGPSISQPNVYKFNSTTYSAIHDELAQQNTQLYTANGLLNMLGRNLTIKGYPERFQDWV
                     PGKPRLEHKDDQGYAGTESGVVDVIITCEERCFDAVLEDLHNKGGRMNRPVHVFNVDIR
                     DNHEEALVGGKGIRELAVMLNEAAVQEMQVHGDSGWDRGGGNARAGFDERVPDILAAWQ
                     EKWPNLPAIWSLAWF"
     PFAM_domain     join(36831..36868,36922..37576)
                     /aSDomain="Ssu72"
                     /aSTool="clusterhmmer"
                     /database="32.0"
                     /db_xref="PF04722.13"
                     /db_xref="GO:0004721"
                     /db_xref="GO:0005634"
                     /db_xref="GO:0006397"
                     /description="Ssu72-like protein"
                     /detection="hmmscan"
                     /domain_id="clusterhmmer_input.path1.gene11_0016"
                     /evalue="1.80E-78"
                     /gene_ontologies="GO:0004721: phosphoprotein phosphatase
                     activity"
                     /gene_ontologies="GO:0005634: nucleus"
                     /gene_ontologies="GO:0006397: mRNA processing"
                     /label="input.path1.gene11"
                     /locus_tag="input.path1.gene11"
                     /protein_end="296"
                     /protein_start="65"
                     /score="262.5"
                     /tool="antismash"
                     /translation="LKFCTVCASNQNRSMEAHLQLASANLPTISFGTGSLVRLPGPSIS
                     QPNVYKFNSTTYSAIHDELAQQNTQLYTANGLLNMLGRNLTIKGYPERFQDWVPGKPRL
                     EHKDDQGYAGTESGVVDVIITCEERCFDAVLEDLHNKGGRMNRPVHVFNVDIRDNHEEA
                     LVGGKGIRELAVMLNEAAVQEMQVHGDSGWDRGGGNARAGFDERVPDILAAWQEKWPNL
                     PAIWSLAWF"
     CDS             complement(join(38069..38651,38710..38825))
                     /Name="input.path1.gene12"
                     /gene="input.path1.gene12"
                     /source="GlimmerHMM"
                     /transl_table=1
                     /translation="MGNGSAGWGVEFCSRATGESDGIEGVGTGTVLDRAFVPGPSPPRS
                     RSRSPPCTPHCRCSNPRSENSPSASSPARTTRRMRLAPSKAPSAPSPLRKPRPPRSLHR
                     SPLRHDAPHAAAPLATLLPPSLRRLTIIDDFFQHADFAHAWLPCPLFGLVEEFLKQNEE
                     VGEEVDEEVEVDRVERFTLDVQTNTHVLRELDGWAMDEDDFVVVRHGIENAGAVIGAEF
                     LWREEEGIWD"
ORIGIN
        1 ctacgctctc gtcgctagta tcaacaccac tggccaagtg aaagacctct tcgcatcctt
       61 tcctcccata gcttcctcta actcctggta cttcggctcg atgtgttgga aggccccatt
      121 ctctttgagt tcctggaagc taggaaccat atggtccaca aactttctca atttctcatg
      181 gttccaattc ttctcccaca agcgcggatc ttcgagtttg ataattttct cttctctctc
      241 atcaacggcc gaagagactt cgatagggaa gtcacaggca ttcggtcctg tcggcgtcat
      301 ggcgaggtgt gtgttccact tgtagcgatg cacattctgc caaacgtctg aaggcatggc
      361 gacattgtcc agccagctct caagcgtatc gcacgcgttc ttccatgcat ccttcaccgc
      421 ttgattaccg ttcttcatac tcctcgcaaa tgtcatgtca atgatgtcgt tgaaaatcgg
      481 ttgacatttg gcggcgtact cgggctccga gaaatggagc cgcccgtaga accaaattgc
      541 aagtgtaccg cctggtctga ggagctcagc gaaggagttc attgctcggg gaacgtccag
      601 caggggaagg cattcagccg ctgtcaacat gctagctgac ctaggtgggt gcctcatcca
      661 gaggtcttcc gcgccggaga agtcccacgt aattctgttc ttcaggtccg aatctttgac
      721 acggttggct gcaatggcga tatgcgcatc gttggtgtca cttccaacaa caaggtcgaa
      781 gtgcttagcc aattcggtag cgacttggcc tgggccagtt ccaacatcat gagctactcc
      841 ttccgttctt ccctggttgt gggccttatg aaattcaatg atttgctcgt aaaaatcatc
      901 gctgtagtcc gcgcgtacgg acatatactc ttcccaatag gcttcgttat attccgccat
      961 gcggaagaca ttccctgact gctcttgaga ctctgttctt gtcattgtga attcggtatg
     1021 gcttttccaa tgattttcct ttccagtgac aacgcaaaga ttggggtagg cttgacgtat
     1081 atattttttc tcataaatgc tggcagctct tcctatcggg agctttacat ctaaacgcgg
     1141 gaaacccatt cggaaaacaa ggttcggctc caccttcacc gccaaatctg tagggtgttc
     1201 atgccacgaa tgcttatttc caatacgaag attagagtga catctgattg gacagcgtcc
     1261 gacatactac ccccacggac cctcgaaacc tatcggattc gccgaggtgc agtctatcta
     1321 cttgattgga aaccagattg tggaatgttg acctgtaatc ccaggattaa cctacttgca
     1381 tcatgtagct tcgtatgaac atgtcatttc cgacaccgct cgggtacgcc accaaatttg
     1441 aagcttggct ctcactgctc agggctgttt tccatccctc gtcgacactg agtgctttac
     1501 aaacaaacgg cgagagagac agaaagtgaa caccagactg aatgcctcag caaggaatac
     1561 tgcgatcaag ttgtgatggt tgcggcgctg cgaaagttaa atgcgaccgt ggccacccat
     1621 catgtggccg gtgtatatcc ctggaccaaa cctgctttta cggcctgtcg cggaaattag
     1681 ggaagcgagc gcggaataca gcatcactga ttggaattga tgctggtaac acgcgtcgtg
     1741 aacaagaacg tgtcagcagg gagagcggta ttttccagcg cgactcgtac ggacacaacc
     1801 tggagtttcc caccgatagc atgatgggtc agggcgcaga cgcgatattc aacaatcagt
     1861 tactcaactt ctatcctgat ttcactgcac ctgacacagg tgaggcctca acatgctggt
     1921 ccaggatgaa cagtttgaat atggaagagc cttcgttact gaatgatgaa tctgggagtg
     1981 cttttacact gtccttcagt gaatcggaga cacgtccctc atctgtgttg cgacgacacg
     2041 aatctcagcc accaacggag ccgggaacac acctctactc cattcagcct gaccagagag
     2101 aaagtcatga ttgctttcaa gatgcatacg atatacttgg gggttattct ttcatcgaat
     2161 caacaagaca cagtcccaga cgaacgcatc accgacagcg aacgccagcg aatcgcatgt
     2221 tgcactggac catcttttag gggctaacaa ggaggcctgt aaagcactcc atcatatact
     2281 gcattgtacc tgcacgagaa gtccacaact aaccttactt tgtgcctcaa tcatatctcg
     2341 aattctcctc tggtatcaac aagcagcggc ttcaatacga tccggggata cctctcttgt
     2401 ggatgaggcc acagtttccg caagagaggc gagaagtttg caaagtcgtc cgggaattgt
     2461 cgattcaata tcggggtcaa gatcgtccag gtggtccagt gcagcttcga gcatgtacaa
     2521 ttcagccacg cttgggacga cggtccgtga tcgtgtgacg cagactagaa tcgtgggacc
     2581 ggcaaatatg gccattgggg acttcaatat cgagaatcgg cgcgtgcgaa ccattttgca
     2641 aattcatctc ttactcgacg aggtgagaaa attaggaaag ctcatcaatc gcttgacgtc
     2701 acaagacttg aatgagcaca atgaaagggc ggattacgtc acaagagctg cccatgatct
     2761 atacgaaggc ttggatacat ggctgcgcgg cgagcacgca aggattatta gcatgaccaa
     2821 agcagaattg accaacatac atccttgaca atcaaagacg atgtttatgg aaatctagat
     2881 tttttaccct ccctcttgta tatgcattct atcttccgcc ttaaatgcct atatcatcga
     2941 catgagatat atcattccat catgccattc agatcaactg aaacaccacg caattcatag
     3001 ccctccgcaa tcgctcgttg ccattcttcc ttgacaagct ggagcctttg ctctgttcta
     3061 ggaacgaatc tcgccgcaaa tggtttaggc atggtgaacc ctgcatcgag ataagcgtcc
     3121 tcacccatgt tcatcttgac ttcgacgccg ttcaacagtg gaggtcggat ctcgaaggcc
     3181 catagaattc cagcaagcgc gatgttgaga gaattctctg caagacgggc tcctggacag
     3241 acacgcctgc cggtactgaa tgtgaaatgg tcacgcttgc caggatcact catggcagca
     3301 tagtccgcgc tataaagatt gtgttccaaa tagcgctccg gcatgaactc aaacgggtcc
     3361 ttgaaccggc gaggatcgta gtggaggaaa gcagtattcg caatcaacac agtgcccttg
     3421 ggaataacat tgcctttgta tgtaatatcc tgatccgtaa aatgtcggat gcctggtgcc
     3481 aggatcgggt tcaacctaag ggtctccttg atgcacgcgc gaatgtaggg caggtctcgc
     3541 atatcaccat gattaggcag acgatcttga ccaacaacct gcatcaattc ctttgcagct
     3601 tcatcctggc atcttatgtt gttggccagg tagagtacaa gggtgtttag tgtagctgcc
     3661 gttgtctcga acccggcttc gacaatgccg gtcgaaaccc aagctaaaag ctcctctgtt
     3721 aaaccctgat cataccagga atccttatcg ttgtatatct cgcgcgcgaa gcaaggcggg
     3781 gcctttccgg acaggactgt ttcttcaaat cgccgccata caccaagtct gagttttgac
     3841 agctgattcg ctgctttctc agctctcttt tgcccaggtc tcatccactt tggtaggatt
     3901 gccagcggag gtagcatatc cacgatgaag gcgcctggtt ttgagctttc gcggagaatg
     3961 gcttgactca gtactgcgtt ctgtacgtcc ggatcttcca ccgtccgaac gcgcctgccg
     4021 aatgtatttg tcatgatgat gctgaatgag taccttctca tatgctggaa aaagtttcgc
     4081 tgatttccat tttccgtggc gaggtcaaag agtaactgtt ttgcttcgaa ttcctggctt
     4141 ggtatatagg tagccgtcat gggcacagtg gtgacacggc gtatgatcgt tctcaaagag
     4201 cgccagcgcc gtccgtaggg cattgaaggc atacgatttc cccttgttac tgtatcatga
     4261 ctcatcgccg ccggaatctt ggaggacgaa acattggctt gcttttccaa gatttctcga
     4321 actgcctcag gagtattgac taccacccag tcataccagc caacccgtac tttgaagatg
     4381 tcgccgtatt cgagcgccca ttttcggaaa agagcaggcg ctttgggtgg aagtttgtaa
     4441 cccagtccaa ttaaggggta tcctctgggg ccaggtatcc aatccagtct ttttgcacgt
     4501 actctccata tcacgatgag gaaaatacat gccaaagcga gcgcgaaacc tgcaagttgg
     4561 agggtttgat agatatttaa gatcttatcc atcgtggggt cttcctagac actgtgtgga
     4621 gcgggaagtc ctataaaaat ttccaggtgt ccagaccatc cactgagata caaatgtcaa
     4681 aaattcaata tctgtttccc ttctttctct ttgtcccttc tagaaaataa tcgctgggca
     4741 gaaccagtgg tatttcccac taaccctaat gtgcttagaa cctcataacc aatcatctgg
     4801 catcatcctg caagtccctt tcttggcggc gccttgcgga acaacaattc ttctgtcaac
     4861 gtgggaagat aaggttcggg gtgttgtagg taagtttcgg tctacacccg aaagtatatc
     4921 ggggaaacaa ggacctatgc ccgatgagcc aatagaatca ccgcgataac tcccgagaca
     4981 aacggttttt ggagcaagat gagccgaaag ttaccaatag caaggtacat caccgacagt
     5041 cccgaactca aagaggcctc atctctagtt tccgaacggc gccacaagat cttcgaaaga
     5101 ctcttgtccc gaaatggacc agactcgccg gatgaatcat gactttgtac ggtcaggatg
     5161 tgttggtgct tctgcaaatt tcacattatg gtttgactcc aaaacgcctg agtcgaacct
     5221 atgaccgcct caaacagcag ataatctaag tttaataatg attatcatcc gacttccact
     5281 ctgtctgtgc gtcaaccaag ctcgatggtc atttgagtga caggttgcgt ttggcaaaca
     5341 gatagttcct gtcacgtgat gggctggggg cccgagcctt atggccggcc atttcaactc
     5401 gactattatg aaggaacatg ttaacgcagt gagcagacac ttatttatcg ttgaagttgg
     5461 tgtaaataca gtgaatcgcg agtcgggtgt aatgatctac atcgttaaaa gacattggac
     5521 ccgaattctg ttctagcacc gctctatctt tcatggcaac tagcttcata caatcagaga
     5581 caaataacgt cgaacttcaa taaaacagct ttttctgtac agagcgtatt aaattaagac
     5641 agagtcatca taagaggaca gagtagcatg ttgtaaagga caattcgatg tgcagaaaga
     5701 cttcggttga tatgaggtaa agtatgacaa tttagtaatg actagtccgt gctagcaggt
     5761 acaattggga accatttgtt ccataccata tccggatcgt attttgcttt taactgctgg
     5821 agcctttgca agtttggtcc gaacaccttt ttggactttc cctctcctcc ttccgataaa
     5881 ttgggatata tggccgtgta atctctatgt gtgggcatct gagccttttt cttcatcatt
     5941 gcctcacgga cgaagcttgt gattcccacg agctctcgac tcatgatggc atctaattcg
     6001 gggtcatcgt attgaagttc tggaatcaac catgccgtat cgtatcgccc tgaataagcc
     6061 atcctatcaa ccgggacagc cgcaactttc ttgtaactgc gcaagtcaag gacgcatttc
     6121 gcaggtgcaa gacgcgcggg gtactgctca acgacattgc ggaagcgctg aaaggtctca
     6181 agaaggaaat cctggtctag tgggtagtct aaatgggcgc tggtgacaga gtagcggtcg
     6241 aatccaggga aattgacatg tggtggaata tcagtggtgc ttggaaaacg acacatccca
     6301 ccgatgcagt gcgtcggtcc cagatcatat agcggggctg ctagttgcct tgctttatcc
     6361 tcgggcccgt tgtagaatac tcggaaaacg ggggtgagaa cggacgatcc tgggggtgtg
     6421 aggtacatca tcatgacgcc gaatctccca tctcccaagc agatatcgtg gatttggtta
     6481 actattgaca ggcagtcctt caattgctca ggactaaaga aaaccgtgtc cctgggtttg
     6541 tcagcgatgt ttctccggac atgaaatgag atgcgtacgc gaagacatcg cctatagcgt
     6601 gcacccggta ggtgaattca gccacgatgc caaaattggg gccaccaccc cggatcgccc
     6661 agaatagatc agtgttctct ttctccgatg cagtcacagc tttgccactt gctagaatca
     6721 cgcgtgcggc gagtaaattg tccgccgtag tgccatgcgt tcctgttaag aagcctacgc
     6781 cacctcccag ggttagacca ccaatacctt agacttgtca actcatactg tttcgtaaga
     6841 ataaacgggt ttattcccta cctgtttcat tgatgtttcc aaaagtcgca gagaccccct
     6901 ccgcgtcaca tggcaattct acatcgcggg cagtgcatcc gccttgggcc gtgacagtca
     6961 tagctgattt atcaacaaag actttccgca ttttgcataa atctaaggtc tttgttagaa
     7021 atggccaata atcgaatacc aaacgccgta cctataacca tgccagttgt tgagcttgct
     7081 ccgtggtatg aatgtcgtcc acccgtaatc gcgacatcaa tattgtgctt cgtcacaaat
     7141 ttcacacagg caacgatgtc atcctcatct ctaacgtagg caatgatgtt cttgaaaagg
     7201 aatcatgcat tagcatctgt atccgaacac acgaatccca tcccttcagt ctggacaagc
     7261 actcacagct ggcttgttgc acacagcatt ccatcttttt actgcagcat agtaatccgc
     7321 actagatgct tcatttttca acactatggt tcctttgaca gcattcttga gttcgttgag
     7381 ctcttcgtac gatagatggg agccatcgtt gatttgttga atggaaccca ttgggggcta
     7441 aactgtgctg gactcgtagt atctgttcta tgggagtttg tgcgttcata tcgtccgagt
     7501 tatttcgaat cggcaataac ggagacaaca taagtccggc cagctgagtg atatcgatga
     7561 taaggttttg ggttacgtcg gggcccggtc gtgacgtgta tctctacaag ggtgtccgat
     7621 gcatcggtgg gacccggaag ataggacatg tatcacaagc tttctacccg tgagaatctg
     7681 gttggtttaa acgaatcatc cgaagaagcg tccgcctgag gcccaaaccg ggacatcttc
     7741 gatgcacaga gaaacaacta gtaaattagc gacagctcat cgccttacta ctacgtcggt
     7801 ctgcatcatg tgtaattgga acgcgcaatt tggaactgac acccatgact gatcgtatcc
     7861 gggatcagtt tctgttggaa ctccgtcacc ttcttcggat ggtcaaagtg gccgattcgt
     7921 gcatacaatg gtcatggcat tgcaaacggt ttttcgtgtt ccctgaaaac cagaagcttt
     7981 gttttgtcgt tgattcttga cagcatacct attgatattt ttggggattc ctagagtatg
     8041 gttgaactag aattatggag atgcttcttc agtctctaga tacatttacg ttcacccttg
     8101 tgtcgcatag aaaatacttt atatgattga tacattatat tcatttgtag aatagacaat
     8161 gcaacgattc acaagattat ttatgtaatc acagcgttct ttcatgatag agtataaatt
     8221 ttacataggc gtcacgagag tggaacatct gatatcaatg cgattaattt acaaagttgg
     8281 gtttaccgac tatctgcaga taagacattg ctaacccgac attcaaaccc aacaacaatt
     8341 ctccattccg aacaattatt gtacctaatt aacgcttgta aaatcatcgg tattttgttg
     8401 aacctcgctc ttgataaact cccattggga gccaaggcta catagctgct ccagtcggaa
     8461 taaaaagctg tatgatagtt agcatcgaca ggatcgcgaa caagcagtct ttacgaacct
     8521 tttcaaacgg catcaatggc accaaacaga tggttagagc cgcacccgtc atagccaaaa
     8581 tataggtcag gctgatacca tgactaatag cgtccaaagc agcttttcgg gtgcttgggt
     8641 caaaggttcg aaacaatgcg gagcctgcac cactgagagc gccttgaact tcggacctcg
     8701 gtgcagacgg tgcaacagcc agaattcctt ccgttgcttt attcaaaaac agagagtttc
     8761 caatagcaag ggcaattgta gcaccagcaa gctgtccaag cgcaatgaac ccgaccgccc
     8821 acggaatctc atggggcttg gatttggcct gagcgacagc aaagcttgcc tgagcgtaca
     8881 taccgcctcc aatacccaat aagaccaggt aaccatatat attcccgctt gacgtgtctg
     8941 ccttaacggt atagagtagc gagcttccaa taagggcaaa agcgccacca gcaagatacc
     9001 aaggggtgta atatccatat ttagacatta gcgcaccgtt cataataacg gcaaagacca
     9061 atggacagac gaggggtagc agccgcacgc ctgcttgtat cgctgagtca tcccggatga
     9121 actggaagta aagcggcacg aagtagatag gcgggaggaa taagctgcta gcggcggaag
     9181 cctgcataaa gaggacgatg tgaattttgc tcttgaggaa atggcacgga aaagttcgat
     9241 cttcctcagt cgtcaagaaa caataagact gttggatgcc gaaaatgatg aaaaggacac
     9301 cagaaactac gaagcaagcg atgattcgac tgtcattcca aggatagatg gtgccgccgg
     9361 agttgatcgc aaggactccc gcgacgctgg caccgagcat gaggatagtg ccgagatagt
     9421 caagtttgga acagcgttgt ttaagtggcg ttccgggctg agggtcatga gatggaataa
     9481 cgaaaaagta cgcgggagcg gccacggccg cgacgaagac tagaaaagac tttagcaagt
     9541 gcctgggact agctgacacc gaagtactac tcacgattga gataaaaagc ccaacgccag
     9601 ccaactttgc ttactgcgaa agcacctcca acaatctgaa cagaaaatct tgtcagcgca
     9661 tcccagctgg aagaaaagct gaatttcaat cagttgtact taccggtccc aatactgtcc
     9721 caattcccca taccaggccc gtcataccaa tatacgtcgg tctctcctgc tctgtggtgt
     9781 taacagccag caaagtcatc acaccgatat atcttcaatg gttagtatac gaagagaata
     9841 ggagttgata gatcttacag tccagctccg cctatacctg ccagcacacg cccaccgatc
     9901 atagcgttca tagtaggagc cgcgccacag agagcggaac cgacctcgaa gatgaataca
     9961 catagcaaat aaagccattt cgcgttgaac tgcgtgtaga tcttgcccct aggagataac
    10021 catgatagtt aggaacacag tcgacaattt catcatgtgg gagggcatat ctgcacatac
    10081 caaattgaat ttgtcgcgac gcaagccacg aggaaagcaa ccgatagcca aggtagcttt
    10141 tgtatctctc cgagcgcctt gacgatgtcg ggctggatgt cggcgacaat tgtgttgtca
    10201 agcgagtaga gaaacacgga agagagaacg gaagtgacca ttaccaccca tcggacaccc
    10261 gtgatttggc gtccatgctg ggatggctgc tctgtggaca ggtcctcgtc cttctcattg
    10321 gtcgaagagg atgagtgatt gggaaacgtc tctttagacg tatcgttata gccgttttcg
    10381 ctcggctttt ctgctgatgt gtcgtgttgc attctgcctg gcgctggctg tgcaacggat
    10441 cgaaaatgcc caggtgcttt gtagaatggc aggtatgttc aggtccggaa aacgctaggt
    10501 ggatttgcta cctataagac aaacattcgg gtgggtcagg ctgcgggacg ggccatgggc
    10561 tgcaaggtta aagtggcttt aagcacgcgg gtgaagtaaa gcctatcagg gttggcggcc
    10621 gccctccctt gcagcctcgc cgcagccacg cagatcctga gacccaacag catgttcgcc
    10681 aatcgaatct cacatccatg tacgaaggta cgaaaccgga gttaagaaaa ttggcaatct
    10741 tacggggtta aaagcttcca aggattaacg ccctgtgagt gctcgttcca ctttcccgtt
    10801 gtgcgttcgc gaagatgacc cgattcaatc acacgagtcg caaagtaaac acaaactcta
    10861 tcaaaacccg aatgatgtta tctggaggtg atgtgattca ccggttccga cacggtccca
    10921 atcatcgaca agctctaact tactcgagta tttatcacat ccgtgctcct gttctgctcc
    10981 caccaaaatt acagcattaa ctttgcaatg gcaccagaaa cacttccaca atccatgaaa
    11041 gcatggcaat ttaccaacgc ctcgcccacc atggaagaaa acctgcggct caatgatagc
    11101 gcgccgctcc ccgatggtgc gacctcactc aagccgaatc aagtgctgat caacgtccat
    11161 gtctcagccg tcaaccctgt tgacttcaaa ttcgccgaag ctccttacat tggtcgcttt
    11221 ctcacagggc gccctgcgac tcctggaatg gacttcgcgg gtcgagttgc tgccatcgga
    11281 agtggtgatc aaaacaccat tggagaattg aaagttgggg atcttgtata cgggcgactc
    11341 tctataccac agaaattcgg aacaatggca gaatacacca ttgctgaccg cgcagcttgt
    11401 ctgccaattc cgccaggcat ggacatgatt gaagctgcag ccacaccctc cgtgggattg
    11461 acggcctttc aaatgattga aaagcttggc gacggtgcag gaagaaatct gttcatcaat
    11521 ggtggaagtg gtggatgcgg aattttcggt attcaaattg ctaaagcaaa gggatggcac
    11581 gttactacga cgtgctccac gccgaacgta caactctgca aggaccttgg cgcagacatc
    11641 gtgattgact acaagaccca agacgtggtc aagactctga ttgatgggca gcctatggat
    11701 tttgtcatcg acaatgttgg tgagcccagg gatctctact ggaaaatgcc ttccttttct
    11761 actcctaaag ctccctatgt gcaggtcggc ggacgcgatg tcgatatttt cttcgtattg
    11821 gaaaatttct acaaacggta ctggccaagc tggctaggag gcggtcaaag accctgggag
    11881 tttaatcatt tggttaacaa agccgaagat tttgccaagc tgggacagtt gattcaggag
    11941 aagaaggtgc gagttataat tgacgaggtg atcgagttgg atgacggagg accagtcaga
    12001 gcgtacgcaa aattaagaac ccaaagagcg agagggaaga ttgtcgtgaa gctttggaaa
    12061 taggctttcc aagctgcaga tcagcctcgt tatcctgagc tgaacgtggg tctagtgacg
    12121 tggtagatca atatccacca atagatatgt ctcgaaatct ttatatttct ctacaccata
    12181 tcctcacgta cagatgcact gcaatcaacg acagttcgga ttttaccatg aagatctcgg
    12241 acataattta agatcgatga ttgtacaata tgcgaaacca cgtaggtact gtacgatgac
    12301 caactgacat cattctgaaa acagcttttc ggcggtacca gagtgctggg acagcgaggt
    12361 tgcaaataag atagaaagtc acccacttat tattctctcg gagaatcacc tcatttcaga
    12421 gaacatcttt atcactcatg ccatctttct tgataaccgg agtggcgagg ggcttagggg
    12481 taagtagata taaaaacggt tgaccttcgt attttcgact cgtatctgaa ctcaaattta
    12541 gtgggcattt ctcgaccagc tatcaagcga cccgtgcaac accgtaattg gcattgttcg
    12601 aaacaagaca gccacccaaa ctagagtttc gcaagaattg aacaacagac ccaacgtgca
    12661 tatcattgaa gccgaaatca ccgactatca tgctttacag gtactctaca tgtgaccgca
    12721 aataggcggt tggccactaa cgtccttccc tcaagaacgc cgctgccgag gttggcgcaa
    12781 cgacaggcgg aaagttggat tacctaatcg caaatgcagc ttacatcccg gaagatattg
    12841 cattcgacgg acttgaagac ttgtgagttc tgcctattat caataaactg acctaatccc
    12901 gtgactcctt aatcagaggt gcagacccta ccgctatgtc cattcaattc cgtaagctca
    12961 tggacaccaa tgtattggca aacattcatc tgtacaacct attcctgccg ttgattctta
    13021 agggggacgc gaagaaagtc gtcgccatat ccagcatgac cgccgacatt gaccttgtca
    13081 aagattatga tttggctaac tttgccccat actcagcaag caaagctgcg atgaatctga
    13141 tcaccgctaa attcagcgca gagtataagg agcgggggtg ttgtttctta gtgtttgccc
    13201 ggggattgta gatacaggtt atttcaaaga acgtatgtgt tccttctgta ttctcacaac
    13261 atccagagct ttaaactgat cattccctga agcaactccc gaacagttgg aggctatgca
    13321 gaagatgatg atcaagtgcg cagcatttgc gccagagttc aaggggccgg aaacaccact
    13381 gaatgcggca aaggcagttc tttcggtttt gaaaaattgc agcgttgaga gcgggcacgg
    13441 cggtgctttt ctctcgcact atggcaacaa gacgtggttg taattcgaat agatgactgc
    13501 attcccaaaa ggttgcttgg atatagtcgc gagtgaactt tgagaattct aatttttgat
    13561 taccttatgt ctgtcaaata tcgtcgtggg aacctagtca aactattctg actaccgtca
    13621 acggtgaact caacacgaca atttcatcta gcaaagaatc attaggaaag tagagaaacc
    13681 atgtagccat atttttctaa cgagatatat tcattggaga gtatagactc gtctcttgct
    13741 ccctaccact gtctagtaag cataaataac ctgcgcacaa ctgaggtacc aaaagactct
    13801 ggcccatatt gtatgtaggt taatacttct aatctcctag gccagaccta actccctaac
    13861 gctacattac ccgtctatac tacgtatttg aaaagccaac cctaaatcac tgcatcaaga
    13921 acccaatttc cttccagaca tgaacatatt tcctaattac ctcttcactt accggaccaa
    13981 gagccgcaag agtacttgag tgttctagcg agtgtgccac atcaagtact gccccaccac
    14041 acgaaagcct caggtagttg tggtccaaaa attggagaag cgttgcagcg ggattgttgc
    14101 gctgccctgc cagtctcacg cgctcagtcc actcttcaaa cggaataagg gctgatatac
    14161 ctagcgcgtc ggccaacacg gcattcacct cgctccaaag ctggccgcga gggttctcaa
    14221 catggtacac ggggtagggt ttgcgatctg acaggacaag atccgcaagt gagcctgcga
    14281 catcgttgac aggggtccag tgcacagtcc ctggcacgtc tggcaagacc cccaatgtct
    14341 gggaagactt gatcaagaat gcaaaatgct ccatcggatt ccagtacccg ctcgtcttag
    14401 accctgcaat ctgtcctaga cgcgcaacaa aggcacggaa gtgcgctgga tgagactgca
    14461 gcgtgtcctg aagcatgcgc tcacacaccc atttggcatc gctgtacccg ttgggaagca
    14521 ccgcttctat ggaagtctct gcttcgggta tcagggtttt tacctggcca ttgccgagcc
    14581 catagtgtcc caccgttcca atggaggaga ccatctcgaa actgaactgg aagccatttg
    14641 ggcgtctgct gatcgcgtcg catgccaggt cgatcaagtt ccgcatgatt tggaactgcg
    14701 gctcaaagcc ttccacggcg cgctttgcgc tcatgggcca ggcgttgtgg atcaagtgcg
    14761 tcacggtgct tgcgagggcc tcgtattgat cgcgcggcaa accgagctgt ggctgggcgc
    14821 tgtcggtctg ataaacgagc agcttatcct tgattttgtc gaacgtgcgg atgcctttgt
    14881 cccgcatagc tttttgctgg cgagcatacg gctccgatct cgggttcgca cggttaatac
    14941 agatgactgt tttcacgtct tgcatttgcg cgatttggtc gaccagatgg ccccccagac
    15001 tgcccgtgcc gccagtcacc agaaccacct tttcgttgtc tctttgcacc gatggtatgg
    15061 aggattcagg agcaggaact gaaaaccctg ctgtatactt gcgcacatat tcatccacgg
    15121 cttttttgcg tacggtaagc gcgaccgtct cgctatcgag tgcgctgggt ggttgcactt
    15181 cttccggacc cgaaagaaaa tctcttagat tcttgacagt ggagcaattc atgaaaagat
    15241 cttcctgctg aatctctaat cccagttcag actgtagccg gcttgcaatg atgagagaca
    15301 ggagagaatc tactcccgct tccacgagcg acgtatcgtt cttaaggtcc cctactgcga
    15361 taccactttc ctctgcaacg atcccgagaa cgcgatgaaa atccacagaa gcgtctgtcg
    15421 cagactcacc aatgtagggt gttgctggac cgtcggagtc gggaaaatac gagggtgcat
    15481 agtcaccagc cagcgaaggg gtgggacctg tggaagactg ggtagggatc tcaccctttg
    15541 ccagaaagct tttgagtttt ccaacagtag ggtattcata gacaaatgcg ttgaagtcaa
    15601 gatccacatc gagctcatcc ttgaaccgag aggtaattac cagggacaag agggagtcca
    15661 cgccagcgtc ggcgaagtta gtactgtctg tgagttccgc aacgtcgatg cctgattctt
    15721 ccgctagaat tttcaatgct tgtgaaaatt tcgaagatgt ctgtgggtct tctttggact
    15781 gtgaaggatg cccttgtcct tgtttatttt tgctctgggt agtcgatgca ggcgtggtgg
    15841 ggacttgggt cggtcggctt ttctttggcc ctgtgccttt ttgctcgatc gccaggacga
    15901 tctgcaagac tcgcctgggc acgttctgga tctgcgacat ttcatcagca tctgcctacc
    15961 aatatgacct atagaatgac tcactgcaat ttgcccgaag aaggcaacga ctttgtcgcc
    16021 gtcgaggatc acgacatcac catgccatag tttgtccttc ccctccaaca tctgcgtgta
    16081 tgtagtgtag ctcttctcaa aatcgagagg ctcaaagatc tggaatgatc cccagccgtg
    16141 gttcatgaaa acgtcaacgt ccaggtcggt attgtcattg cagttcatgg cgaaaccgca
    16201 agattgcgtc aaagagtcga taatagctgg gtgggtgtga tagctaccgc ctcttttgac
    16261 gctaccaaaa ctaagccgac tggtggcttc cagagtcttg ctgttcagca cgatctcatc
    16321 gatggcacga taatcgtcat ggaagcgggc aaggggtctg attgctcggt ataccatggg
    16381 ccggttgaat cttgcagaag ctcctgttac aatatcttta tgaagtgctt ttattttttc
    16441 tttcacgtta gcgagtttac cctgaagtac atcaaattgt gtacgatctt tgaagcgtac
    16501 aacgcatcga gaatgctctt gtaacttctc tgatagctgc agggcatcag tcagactttt
    16561 ctccagataa aatggattca aaggcatggg gaatatctta catcgaaaga gcaaaatttt
    16621 ataagcactg agttcgtggt ccagtcgact tcggcatgtg cctggagtag ctgctgactg
    16681 gcaccagccc gcaatatcaa ggctttggat atagtcatat ccgaaacatc caccaagttt
    16741 tctttctgat ctggacgatg gcgcttcagt aggaaagtac ctaagctcaa ggcaatgtcg
    16801 gcataaacag atggcgtgca aagggggatg ccgtcgacct cgtggccctg caccaatggg
    16861 ctaaggtctt tgcgcttgat gtctgcttcg actacaatgt tcattgtttg cgcatctcca
    16921 gtctccctaa ctatcctgtg tattgtagtg ctctcgagcg aggacgaact gctgacgaca
    16981 ttcgctggat cgcctttacg tagagaccag tcattcacat actgtagcca gtacggtttc
    17041 aagtcccagc tgtacgccgg cagcggcagg acctcgtgcg aggcggtgaa atcagcatga
    17101 tattttgacc aagcgatgtc agcaccagca gtatacacgg tcttcaaggc tgctgtcaag
    17161 caggacagcg ctggtctacc gcgctggcac gatggaatac acgttatctg ggagcctaaa
    17221 acctgtcgca ccatgcctga gacagcgggg tgtgggccaa cttccagcat caatgttttt
    17281 tcggtgatct tttgggcttc ttgtgcaacc aagagtgtct tgatcatgtt cacgggctca
    17341 cgggtatggc gaatcagata ttttggtcca aagatgcctt cttcctcgat gattgtagca
    17401 tcaagaggac taatgacagg gatatttggt tttgcaaata ccacgccgcc ggctagctgt
    17461 tcaaattcct ctaggatagg gtcaacctga gaggaatgga acgcatacgg gactttgagc
    17521 atagtgctct tgtatcctga gttggtgaga agtgcctgga tactcaggat gtcttcttcc
    17581 gggcccgaaa gcactgtctc ggtatgtgag ttgatgcacg agatggcaaa tgtcgcattc
    17641 ttcaattctg cctgtacatc atccaccgag cctctgacga cgagcatatt gtgcgtatgc
    17701 gcagtacaac tcttttgcag gagcgaagcc ctggttccta cgagatacac agtatcggcg
    17761 tcggatagga ctccggcgat attaagcgct gcgtattcgc ctaagctatg accgaccaca
    17821 gcggtgggaa cgaggcccca tgctgcccac agcctgcaga gcgcgatctg catacacaca
    17881 cccgccagct gaacatcgag tggtgcgaaa gcatcgaagt ctttctcctc tgagtggatg
    17941 acgtgtaaga aggatgggaa ccctagttgt tgtgcgagct ggtctagctg acatagtgtt
    18001 gtacgaaaga ccgagaaggt ttcgtacaaa cccctcccca taccggggta ttgcgcaccc
    18061 tggccagtaa atgtgaagac aatattaggt gagcctgctg gcctggtcat cccgatctga
    18121 tcacgaatcg cgttgtcgat cccgttagcg atttcatcta tgttttggcc cgccaacatg
    18181 acacgatgct ggtgatgaat gcgccgcgct gttgttgtgt atgagagctt cccgatcggt
    18241 gtttctgggt tattcttcaa gtattgaagc atcgagctta gatttcctcg caacgaagtt
    18301 ccatttttcg cggaaatggc gacgagatgt tggtctcgca catcctggtg agaagggtgt
    18361 tcgcgccgca gtggtgcatc ttcgagcaac agagctgagt tcccacccgc tgcgctgaaa
    18421 ttattgataa agatacgtcg aggcttcgcc ggatcggggc ttctttccca aggagttggt
    18481 ttcgcggcta tgtgaacatg acgctcctgt agatcggtcg ggaaccgatg attgattttc
    18541 gtcttgatgc cgcagtgggg aactatcatg ttcttttgca tcatcaagag ggacttaatc
    18601 aagctggaca cccccgatgc ggcttctccg tgacctatat tggccttcgc agaaccaatg
    18661 tacagagggc tcgcactatc tcggtgtgtg gattttgtct tgctcagagg aggagcaaat
    18721 gtttcgagca cactgcacat ttcggtcgtg tcgccaacct gagtaccagt tccgtgcatt
    18781 tcgacataac caatgctcaa tggatccacg ccgccttgat tcaagatctt tcggaagatg
    18841 tcgctttgcg ctgcactatg tggtcgagtg atggactctg cctccgccga atgattcgtc
    18901 gcagcgttga cgatcacacc gaggatagga tcattctcag cgatagcatc gtccagtcgt
    18961 ttcaatatga ccgttccgac accttctccg cggcagtacc catcagcggc gtcatcgaat
    19021 gtcttgcagt ttcctgtacg cgatagaaaa tggcccctgt caaggcctgc cgtgaaatca
    19081 ggattggtca ggatgttcgt cccacccgca atcgccgtat ctacatcctt ttgccacagg
    19141 gcattgcagg ctaggtgaat gccagcaagg cttgaagaac aagctgtgtc gatagcataa
    19201 cttggaccgc taaatttata gaagtaattg atgcgtcctg gtatgaacgc acggttgcct
    19261 ccgggaatga aatacggatt gatatcctgt gcgctattgg tctccatcca gtcgttgcta
    19321 gtcactccgt aaaacacccc aacccgatcc ctccttgtag aggcggtagc atcaggaacc
    19381 agcccggctt gttcgcttgc ttcgaacgct gtcatcaaag ccaggcgctg cgcagggtct
    19441 atctggggtg cttcgcgtgg agagatattg aaaaagcgcg catcgaaagc agcaggatcg
    19501 ctgagccagc agccgtacgg tgtcgcgctt gtgttcttcc tagtacccgt caagtccaca
    19561 tgtgtactaa catcccaatg tagcgccggt gccggtttat gaacgtccag cccttggtac
    19621 aggatattcc agaatgcttc attgtcttgt gcgtcaggga accttcccga catgcctatg
    19681 atggcgatct tggctctccc acgctcggaa ttggcttcaa tactgtgttt ttccgatggt
    19741 gctgctaaag atatcttggt gtgcaggtcc aaatgcttga aggacgcctg tatagattgg
    19801 ccagccttgg tcccaatttg atgaatttcc agagatccag tagaaggatc tcgtaaaact
    19861 gattccagct cattgatcag agatgtagat tgcagaggat ggagtagaat ctgtatgatt
    19921 gccgctccca aggcttcctg aaagttatct ttactgtcaa cttgtaatgt tgtgcttggg
    19981 atgagcgaga ctttggcctg tttgttatcg cgaaattgag aaaagagttt ttccatgatc
    20041 atttggacat cactttcgct atatatgtga gctgcgtgat agggtgcgtc gattggaagt
    20101 tttgaagagg taaggcctcg ggaggatgcg aattcaccaa accgtgccag aatatccggg
    20161 ggcccgctga ctgttacggc attcagcatg gtggcactca cgtagggctt tctcgttgtc
    20221 ggtaacgtct ggggtatcta tgattagctt cgttcatcaa aaacaccggc cagccaggaa
    20281 agccttacat tattcttaat gaactcctcc aaggccgtct tcacatccgc cgaaccaaga
    20341 aatatacggg accaggtttc tccccctggg gtattcagaa gcgttatctg ctgcgtagcc
    20401 tccattgcgc gtaaaccaat cagaaaggca gctctgatcg cgcacaaacc caaagggaca
    20461 agttcgattg tatttcgaca gcaactgaca gtagccgctg tcagagctcc tgtacaaagc
    20521 cctataacgc gtgtatcgtc aagggaatag ccacgtgaat cggcttcact atgataaata
    20581 ttagtaaacc cacgtgcttc ctgaaaccta cttaccgaat gaaagtagca agctggaaca
    20641 tgcaggttac tgccatttca agcggtacac aatgccttcc agctccatcc caaagtagga
    20701 tgtcgttaat gcatccgaaa cgtggaagtt tttctctgac atctttgggc agattgaaaa
    20761 gctcgataca aatcacatcg tacgcttttg tcaggaagtc cttcagtacc gaatttccac
    20821 tgtcatggat aaactctctt agatgtgggt gaacatcaaa tgtttggtct ccaaatacat
    20881 agagcttcaa agtgttggtc atattggatt gacttatcga taggttgatt tccacacgta
    20941 aagacgtagt agaacgaacg taggtaggat cgactatgtt tggatactaa tttcttagga
    21001 tatactgatg acggaatgtc ggaggttggc ggtcccatga acccacaccc tcgttcctgg
    21061 gtactcgcga ttacgcatcg actgtgacat tcggttgagt atctcgcatt agatgaacgc
    21121 ttatcatgca caaagagact gaccattctg caccttcaaa ctatatcgca taccgccgat
    21181 atgtcgagtc ttgcgttgtt ccccgagcgg cggaggtagt tccgggtatc ttgtcgggca
    21241 tcagagacat cgaggaccac gagcgaacat cggccctccc gaaccctccc ggagccgaaa
    21301 tccctgtacc gtatgagatt tctgggtcgc agataacact tcgcctattg tttcctaaat
    21361 tatcgcctgt agttgcccag tgagtaggag gtgtggtgga actaatcgta gacatagatc
    21421 tgccgacttc ctttgtatcc tctgccctca accaaatcca tggtccgttg agcaagactc
    21481 gtaaattaac gaaaatgcct tcgaaaaccg caagtaatga cttttatcct ctcgaagatc
    21541 ttagccaaat catatccaaa aacgctagta tcgtgagcca gtatcttgga gatcacaacc
    21601 ttccacagcc atcgttcgag agcgatggac ctagtgtgat tgtgccaagc agtgctccac
    21661 aaagcgtgca aaaagcgaga cagtccctta tcgcttcttg tttagagctt ttgcagctcg
    21721 ctataggacc cacagagtat ctgcctaacc ttgccattgg agtaagtagt tcgcacatac
    21781 cattcctttc tatctaatgt caaaactccg ggctgactca gcgcgtacag ttccaataca
    21841 tctcctgtct tcgatggcta tgtcagtacg gtatcttcca tttggtcccg atggacaatg
    21901 ccatcagcta caaagaccta gcggaagcgg cccgagtacc ggagcaacgc ctgaaaagca
    21961 taatccgcat ggccatgacg gactctttgt tccgggagca gtcagacggc cagggtgtca
    22021 agcattctgc aacctcggca ctcctggctc gcaatgatga tgtatattcc tatgctgcat
    22081 acatgagcgc taggtcagcc ccaatggcca tacaaatggc gacagctcat gagaaatggg
    22141 gggctgatac cacgcgtact tgcgagacgg cttgtaatat tgcattcaat acagatctac
    22201 cattcttcga gtacttggga caggataagg ccaagatgga tgagtttgcg agatacatgc
    22261 ggagtgttag aagcagtgaa gctgttgaca tcaagcactt ggtaaacggt ttctcatggg
    22321 tggatattcg caaaggtggg acggttgttg atgtaagttt ctccactcct gtgttgtatc
    22381 tgtagatttt gtgctaaagt attgaccccg atcaggtcgg cggctccact ggaacctctg
    22441 caatagcgct ggcgaaatcg ttcccgcatc tcaacttcat tgtccaggac ctaccgaata
    22501 acacagatca tggccgcaaa gtagcttcag agacgctgtc cccggatgtc gcttctagaa
    22561 tcatctttca gggccacgac ttcacccagc cgcagcctgt gcgaggtgcc gatgtatacc
    22621 ttctgaggat gatcctccac gactggtctg acgatgatgc ggtacagatc cttgggaact
    22681 tggtatccgc tttggaccca agaaaatcgc gtttgcttat tatggacacg gtgctgccaa
    22741 aggcaggttc ggtgccggtt tcggtggaga ggttggtgcg ggccagggat ctgactatgc
    22801 ttcaggcctt caacagtaag gaaagggact tggaggattg ggaaacgtta ctttcgcgca
    22861 cttcggagaa tctggagttg aggttggttc aagagccgtt tggcagtgcc atgtcaattt
    22921 tggaggtcgt gctccgctga agctatcttc ctagaatcaa tcactaagat atgaatcgat
    22981 ctttatcccg tagcctaaaa gccttgttac aaattgttgc ctagtcggcc ctcgaccaca
    23041 cattctccct cgaggatctg ccttgtgttc tttccctcca ttgctcgttt ccccatgcgc
    23101 ctcatcaacc ccgttctcca ctgcggcctg aatcgtcttc cttgttccat tcccctcttc
    23161 gtcatcgctg gtctcttcct ccacgcgatc cgaatatcga ttgaaattcg gcagatagtc
    23221 gatcgcccgc tgctcacccc ctctgcgtgc ccttcgttcc ctcccaatgt ttccaccaca
    23281 cgctcgggga ttataccacg agtccaggac cgctcttcgg acagtaccag aacgataacc
    23341 tacatcgcga gttcaagtaa gcgttttgcg gtgccagcga gaacaaatta tgaaatcgat
    23401 aaaagagcag aacttcgctt acctgccaca atgcgaccat accgacgact cccatctgcc
    23461 acgaagcagc acgctgctcg gttttcgccc atgaagcttg acatccaacg gtacgtcctg
    23521 tcattgacgt gcacgcatct acgtcgtgtg tcttgtccct aaagggccat ggcatgtcgc
    23581 gcgggcttgc gagcccgcag cactccagtg tatcctgtat ggcgcggatt gcagcgacgt
    23641 ctttggcacg aaacatctct gtccaccgtg tgcgcaggac acatggctgc gcggcggaag
    23701 gcgaggcata ggtgccgagc agtgtgaata cgacggtgct ataaattagg agggcaacgt
    23761 tgatcactaa tacgagcggg taggatttgc gggtggaggt ttgtcggtct ttggaacggc
    23821 tgagcgtgtg tgagacagtg agaagcgggc cggcgaggat tggcagaaag gtagtgaggt
    23881 aagagaggga aattggtaag ggaagagaga gatgggtggt ggtaaaggtc ttgtaactgt
    23941 tgaattgcgc gttaatctgg tttctcttta aacgatgtgg ggccagttac gctgcgatac
    24001 tggaggagga attaaaatta gttagatcat ataaaacgaa tgggtgaagc tcacgccgtg
    24061 aggaggagaa gatactgcga ttgttagatc ttcatatgca atagatcatg ttgaagagta
    24121 gataacctac tacgacactg acagcgatga agacatgctt cttcgtgtaa gccatgttga
    24181 tttgaatgct cgtgtggtga agttacacta aattggtagt tccaaattgt ttgtaagatg
    24241 agatggtatt gaggccaaag tgaagaggga aaagtgagag gtgatggaga gcggcacggt
    24301 ttctccgcac ttgcaggttt caggagggtg gggtaaatct tatgttttct cctctcacga
    24361 atacgcgctg agcgatggcc aatgcgagag ctgtctcgac tatcacaaca tcgtattcct
    24421 gcacgatatt agcaggcaat ctgattggct gcacaaccgt ttgcataatc aggtgtacta
    24481 tcgaacataa atatgtcttt ccttagtgat taaaattgtc tagaactgtt ttccctcgat
    24541 actatccgct acttacgttt gcatagggtt tatatacaag aagagaagac gtcttttaaa
    24601 tattataatt caataggacg actagctatt tcgtcaatca tgaattgaga caaaactgca
    24661 tgtttgcatg atcgaaggtt atggaaaaag cggtgtaaaa atgtgcagat tgagtaattg
    24721 aaatagcagt atcaaatgac gatagcgtga aaaagaaata atggccgtac ccttctttgt
    24781 caacgtaacc atttatctaa tgagaatcaa taggaacagc gactcaagta taaatctcac
    24841 ttattgaact atacagtaag atttgacgtg atcattggta caattaggcc tccaaatcgt
    24901 gtaaacatat ctctcgttga tagaatttcg aaaagtagga cgattaccga cctacaagcg
    24961 atacctgaat ccaaaagttc ttagatccgt aacgtcatca tagtcctcag gcctcagctc
    25021 gacctgtcta gctgttatag ccacggtatc gtctccgtcc gctatcttac caccagcgac
    25081 cacaccacca gtacttgcac tcccgtgaat gccctcttcc cgatctctct ttacattcat
    25141 ccattgaaga tagcacctca aaacaaccgc aagtccaacg acgaggctat agcagaccag
    25201 gatcgctcgg aatgccatat tgtagtgggg agcatcctta gcgcgaaaga attggggccc
    25261 tgcgatattg ccagtacagt aagcgataaa gagaagtgcc gtcatggtca tcttcttggt
    25321 aacgcccttg taatttgcgc ccacaagaga catgagcaat gggattccac cgggaccagt
    25381 tgataagagg aaatacccaa agagctgcac gccggaagac gtgcgagggc gaacatagat
    25441 caacgagcta cccacaactg caggtagcac cacacaaata atgagaatgc aattcaattg
    25501 acggaaacga cctgcgatcc aacctgtgcc tgcaatggtg cctgctgaga tgacggaagc
    25561 gggaatgacc agaagtgtcg attgcaagct ggtgaagcca aagcttttaa tcacgatgtt
    25621 gccaaagttt tgtgttccac cgtttggaat ctgagtgaga agactcatgc tgaagatgag
    25681 ccaggtttta gggtcggtca agcattcaat aacttggtcg aatttatatc cagcctgggc
    25741 ggtgcgacct gttccggaga tcacaacacg gtccacagca tattggcgct cttcctctgt
    25801 gagaaacttg gccttttcga tgctgtctgg gagaaacagg agcagtggga tgccccagag
    25861 aaatgttagg acaccaagga cgatgtacat ccattgccat ggagcaagcg agtccgtgat
    25921 atgaccgatt ccgaaagcca gaaacgatgc aatgaggcca ccgatcgagt tgcctgcgaa
    25981 ccaataccca gtacgggtgg gtatttcgtc acgcgtatac catgtgctgg tgataaacat
    26041 gaaggcaggc gtgatcgtag cctcggctac gcccaagaga aatctcacgg ttatgagtcc
    26101 tccatagttg tggcaagctg ctgtgactcc tacgatagcc ccccagaaga aagtgttgac
    26161 cgcaagatat ttcgcgacgg gaagtcgggg aatgagatag gtagtcgggt actcccagaa
    26221 gaaatatccg aagtagaata tactcgatac ccaagagtac tgttgaccta cgaggccctt
    26281 tgagaaacca aacgttagct acatgttgta ttccaggcta cgcaagggaa acacacgttg
    26341 tcttcccgca aaccaaacac agcagctgat gacagaatcg tcttgtccat gaagtttaag
    26401 ttgtacgtga tgaacatgag cggtatgaga cgccaatcaa tcttgcgcaa aacgcgccgt
    26461 gccagcgcat tgtgttctac atcggttcgt acgttagatg gtccggttgt ttctggtaat
    26521 tgttgtgcgg tggtgacctg cgttcgctcg ggggcgtcca tggcggcggt gacttgcctc
    26581 gggtcgcagc acacatgggt acatataccg tcttctgtcg cactcgagtg gcgtcgctaa
    26641 gcatccaagg tcacattctt atcactacca agccggcttg ttaccgccga acaacgttgt
    26701 cggcaggtgt ccgtacgtgc gaggagtagt gggggagaaa agtgggggaa ctaggctaag
    26761 gttggcatcg agagcggacg taagcttgtg tagatcattc cttatcaacc aagtcactct
    26821 tttggtgtca aaatcaccgg tgacaaaatc catccatgac cgacatcggg aagccaagac
    26881 atcggatgat acagtgccta ggtctggcat gctaatgatt caactcttga gaaaacactt
    26941 caccaacacg aaagatgaac ggccttgaga tatcttcttt catccaggac ctcccaaaag
    27001 tagagcttca tgtacatatt gaaggcactc ttactccgtc cttgcgatgg aaattggcgc
    27061 atcggaatgg tgtcgaactt ccgtacaaaa cgtatgaaga attgctagat tcttggtaag
    27121 tcacatgacc ttgcgacaag accaggaatt gatctgaatg cagtaagaaa aatgtcgttt
    27181 gacagtggca ctcgctcaca tatttcagat cgagtaactt acaatcaccg caaagagatg
    27241 aacggtgatg atggtcgacc gacatttcta gaggcctatt tcgccggctg ccaagtactg
    27301 gtgaccgaag atgacttcta tgaattgagc atggagtatt tctctagatg tgctgagatg
    27361 aatgttcgct actgcgagcc cttctttgac acacaggcgc acactgaacg cggtatctca
    27421 gtgccgacaa ttctcaacgg ttatctccgc gcccagaagg atggtgccgt aaagtacggt
    27481 gtgaaaagta actggatctt ctgttttctc cgtgatagac cattagagca aggtctagag
    27541 gcatatactg ccgcaagacc atgggctagg ttggctgatg gcaccgggaa gggcctattt
    27601 catgctgtgg gtcttgcagc aaacgagttc gagaagccac ctctactgtt tgaggaaggt
    27661 ttccgcatgg ccaagaaaga cggtttgcac gtcacgatgc actgcgatgt tgatcagaaa
    27721 gatgccgctg cacatgttcg ggaagccatc ttcgacgtgt gcgaaggcca gggaacggag
    27781 cgcatcgacc atgggctcaa tgtaatagat gcacccgatc tgatccctgg tctgaaagaa
    27841 cgtggaatag gattgacgct ttgtcctcac gcgtatcatc gacggcagag tactgagacg
    27901 ctgtttccga agatcacaca gctgatcaaa gccggggtca ccttatgtat caacagtgac
    27961 gatccgacct atatgcataa tgtatgggtc gatggtaaca tgcagaaggt atacagctac
    28021 tgcaatctga gcaaggcaaa tatgatccag ttgatcagaa atggcatcgc gatgagttgg
    28081 gcagatgacg atatcaagtt gaagctatca gaagaactgg atcgttatgg tgtgcttcag
    28141 tgtagctgaa atattataca taattgggga atattttctg actgtcaaaa gtcaactttt
    28201 cccctcaaga tacgtttgga acagtttacg atcttgaaag aactctcacg gctcttgcat
    28261 acttgctttt taattacctt tcttaacagc gcgaagattt tgggttttaa acttgtacgg
    28321 cagtgtgctg atattaccgg ctttaaggta tacctttgtc cggccacact gcctcgcgct
    28381 ggttgaacgt aacgtcaaaa atgtcaaacc accgatggta ttcattctca tgctgtttta
    28441 gactcgagga tctttacatt ctcgacggag taatccggag gctatatttg acaatcatgg
    28501 cggccaaggc ctcgaccagt ggctataaac tacacatttt cctatccata tgctcactcg
    28561 ctcactcgct caatacttag cttactaggc tttgctttac agcttcaatc tccgtcaggt
    28621 caactcatgt cttctaagac aaatggtaga tagtgtgatt tcgcccccaa tcctacagat
    28681 tgtgaaacaa cataatagtg tgcgaaggcg cattgacaca gaattattgc gtatattctt
    28741 gtattgcctt gttctggcgg cagtcaacct gggcacgtcc acacgctaac tttatcatga
    28801 gtcgtggcaa tagctttgac tagttttcgt attggcctcg tgattatttt gggtatgatc
    28861 acgatagtac agtagaacat caaaataaca cactgtcttt catgctattt tttggatgcg
    28921 aattcgttca tgatgaccgg cgtcaccaat caaatcctct gacgagggcg accgcctaat
    28981 ttttcggata tccgcatgac gttatattgt cgttgcacag ccgacctcca caagaacttt
    29041 tgttttgcgg agtaatgcga gatgagttca cttggtacaa actatatcaa tccagggtta
    29101 aaataagtat aaatacctcg tcttcaagat tcaagattac tgcatccgca cttcaccatc
    29161 atgtatacct catccctcct aatagccgct atcttgagcg tgtcggctca tgccctgcca
    29221 tcgcagcttg caaaacgaaa tccatgtgat tggaaaaacg ctgaacccgt tctctaccac
    29281 agatatgaca gtgaggaatg ccctccgcgg agggtgatat acgtcaatgg agattgccca
    29341 atggagatta ccgagataga gccaggtaca gtcatttgtg caggtttctg ccaggagagc
    29401 acagagtact actacggccg agagacgatt ttcctcgcta atccttactg ccatggcgca
    29461 atgagttgcg ccatacaaga gaccaaaacg gtacaagtac agtactcttt ctcttcttca
    29521 attggcatta agtatagcga ggtattcaat ttgggcatca gtgggggagt ttcgaagacc
    29581 acatcaactg cgcgcgcaca gaccaaaact gtttctctgg aggaagggca atgcggatac
    29641 ttcaccttca taccaatctt caaattaagc tggtgagtta tccgttgcgg atctcacata
    29701 aacgctgacg gtcacaaagt ggaacatgga cacagggaga ctttagtgat aatgatttcc
    29761 aaccttgcat caaaccagat acctacgaag atcaatgtgc ataccaacca gtcactcgtc
    29821 cgggttttgg caatgaccct gcaggcgaca caatcttcgt acgggttgac tgcgaaactc
    29881 acaagcctct tccaatgagc gagcaagacc ctgcctacaa ccatggcggt gttcccctcc
    29941 cgcgagagca gtacgaagaa ttcgactact tcttcaaagg tgggaatcca caagatgact
    30001 ggttgactat tgcgaacgaa tggcgcaaga agatggaaat gggtgagctc aagcaaagcg
    30061 agatgctcga gaagaatgcc gcagcgacag tctttgcagg caacgggttc ctacaacatg
    30121 agcttcatga tggcacgtgg ggccaggttc tttctccggg agaggctact ggctttgaga
    30181 aggcgttcgc aggctgggta tgtgaagaca catcgattgg tgatctggaa gaagcatgtg
    30241 gagaaatgac agatttgcca accaacggag gaatgaccgg acatgcagat attttagctg
    30301 atgaaaaata ctcgcatatc ggatgtgctt tcgcggtggg tgtgtgggca tgcgatctgg
    30361 ggatggagta gaaatttggg attttggctt ttgatggtgt cgttttgttg ttttagaatg
    30421 atctgagggt gtttactata cggtagtgtt ttgactataa actcgctagt tgtattcatc
    30481 acgtgttgct aggatgagta ttggttttag tattatagtt tcccattcga cgttgcaggg
    30541 acctgactag atcatgctaa tagcaactac atatatagaa ccaaaaaagc cttgcaacag
    30601 tcattccacc tcattttgat tatcatgagt ttttcccatc tttccaaaag cgctcatcca
    30661 gtcacgaaga tgccctccat cacctcgcat caccccatca ccccatactg ctcaccttgc
    30721 tcccttttgt aattccaatc accaacctat cctcccatac gcactcctcg tttccatttt
    30781 aaaggccact cgcacctccc atgcgcgttg tctttaccca tttgaaaagc cgcccgccca
    30841 ttacgcacca cccttcccag ctcccacaca tatcatcgag accccaatca tttttgtttt
    30901 ttaatacagc acccctctcc ccagtacatt ggagcggtca ttctggagtc tcaagcagag
    30961 cagaccacgt gtccacgcat caatttatgg cgtgggaatt tcaaacccac cgccaaagaa
    31021 agaaaaacat cacatgacag cgcagtgact tggttttaga tgatagtgtg agccacaaca
    31081 tagaaacacc ccatgaaatc gataccatct tttttcagta ccccatcgcg cctctttgat
    31141 aggttttaat ccagcactac cgccaaaaga aaaaaatcaa aaacaccaca taaactggtt
    31201 tcatctctgt tgttaaacac cccatcgtgc ctccttgaga gacttttaat ggagcacccg
    31261 cacccgcacc cgcacgtcca ggacagcacc gcacataaca tggtgcttct cgacttttca
    31321 tccaccagag taaaaccgca catgtcatca tgttgattac gttttaatcc cccagagcaa
    31381 accgcatatg ccataacgtc atcaagtttt agtccaccaa agccttgctg cccatgcggt
    31441 cgtgttgatc acgttttcaa tccccagggc aaaaccgcac atgacatgtt gctgctcgac
    31501 cttgaaagct gctcgatttt tagtccacca gagcaaaacc gcacatgcag tagttctgtt
    31561 cgtcttttaa tcgcccagag ccgcggcacg cacatgctgg ggcagtgttc aaattttaca
    31621 tatatagaga catgtatgga gtgtgaaaag agtgcagcgg cagcgggcat cgagcccatg
    31681 gcatagcggt tgagattttc atgtccatgt atatattcat gtttttagac acttgtttga
    31741 agaaagaagg gaaaagggta aggggagtca aagatttcga agagtggtag ggttatatat
    31801 ctagagttag atccgaggcg gttcggacga cgtgacgtcc tgtcttggaa ccttatcgat
    31861 tctgatatca cgtgacaatt cgtttgcagg tggacggacg ggttgggtcc acctccaggg
    31921 ctatcgggtg aggtccacag gtccggctag gcttgtcttg taagatgtaa cagatcgatc
    31981 gcccactccc atcagactgc gcctgcccat gctcaaggat ctcgtatcgc tgatcttaaa
    32041 aatcacatca ctgcactcac tccgcactca atcttcaggc ctctgttcaa acatttgcat
    32101 tatcaccgat tcgattccat cattcattac ccatccgtac cgcacggttt gatatagcac
    32161 cgcacgcgcc gaattcgcca atccagccat atacatgcgc accggcccca tccgtcgtag
    32221 acgaggcaat ccagtggtat tccctagccg accctatcca actccttccg ttctccctgt
    32281 cgacacccag aaaatgtctt cgttttcgcc gagcccggcg ccagaatatg cactgcagca
    32341 gacgattccc ctcgcttcct ctacccagtc ttctgcagca ttatgccccc cagcctcgga
    32401 aagagatccg ccatgtattc atcgtcggca agccgccact gctcgtcgga tgaataggaa
    32461 aaagtgtaat ctgatctgat ctagtcgtga cgaggctcgg agctcgatcc gccatgagag
    32521 cgtgtaaagc catgtagacg ctaagcgagc gaagtgtgcc ctgtaaatgc aatggtaaaa
    32581 gttgtaagta agttaagaca agtgtgagaa gcaaaaatcg tgaatctttt agaggctggt
    32641 tgtagcccag tgtgcgagcc tcacgctcgc caatcatgtg cttctttcgt gtgccatgag
    32701 acaggcgagc tcttctttcg gttctcctgc attggagtgg tccatggcga agattaacaa
    32761 tggtcaatcc agggcatcgg gaccgttcaa ggtttcgtgc cctggcttgc agggcggctg
    32821 ccaggctctg ggctggcctc tacgccttcc atcggtccct cgtctttatc gtcatccttg
    32881 gatctgggaa agctgccatc cgtggcattc ggggttccaa gcatctcctt cggatatggc
    32941 tccaggtcct tggtgctagt ggagaaggtt gagatgaccg gggtgtactc gccctgagtt
    33001 ggtgtcttcg cctcaggtcc ggcactcacc ggcgatagca aaccatccag actttcctgc
    33061 tgctgaaggg cgctattccc gttcatgagc ccgttccaac caccctctat atcgcgaagc
    33121 agccgcacat attcttcggg aacgaggcca gattcacccg ttttggggtc ttgagcgaca
    33181 agccaacctt ggccgtggcg gtaagagacg agaatgatct ggccttcaac gagcgggagt
    33241 tcgttgtcgt tctcgcgctc aaagtcaaag agagcaacgg ctttgccgtg catctcctcg
    33301 tccggagaaa cgatggtgaa ttggtagtct cgcgaaaagc ggctaccgtc attgatgtag
    33361 ttgtcgctct cagacatctc ttcgtcggaa tcgtagggcg ggccgtcttc gtcggcatag
    33421 ctgcgccgcg gtagggtggt cgcgaagtgc gagtctcggc gggatgcacc gctgggaact
    33481 tccagggagg acgattgctc cggaggatag gttatgtatt ctccacccgg tgcaccggcg
    33541 tcttgaatgt cattgacgta gaatatatgg cctccgtcgc cgtttacgcc tgaataccgc
    33601 tcccctggaa agcctctccg gccccgagtc tgatcgaagt tgacgatgtt ggatttgtgc
    33661 ttcttgtgac gtgcatggct ggtcaccacc ggactcgaga tttcctcgtc ttcctcgtat
    33721 ggcgggccgc cctcgtaggc cgtcatgggc agctgctctc cgtctccgcc cgagtcccat
    33781 gttcccgttc ctgccgacca gccgtggtcg tcgtgccatg cgactgcggg cgggtctgaa
    33841 agcctcctgc tgacttcgct ggccggtgtg gagatgtcgg aggggtgttc gggcaggggg
    33901 ccgtagaaga ggggatgcaa gggcccgtaa gcgaagtccc gcaccagcgt gtacggcagg
    33961 ctagagtgga agatgggaaa ggccgtggat tggggccgtg accgcgtgtg tatctggtgg
    34021 ttgcagtgtt agccaaaatg ctcatagtcc ggtttctctg gagaggaaag agaaagaagg
    34081 aatgtgtgtc gtgtgcgtgt gtgggaggga gggagggagg gagggagagg ggaagaaaga
    34141 gcaagaaaac gtgccgctga gcgggacacg ggctacgtac cgactgtgag gcggacgcat
    34201 tggagaaggt ggacaggcgc ttgctggcgt aggagctcgc ccgctcgagt ttggccttgg
    34261 acggcgggga tgtgacgagc gggggcagcg aggtgcggtt ggcgttgggc gaggcgaccg
    34321 agggctcgct gcggggagag agcacgtcgg cggccatggc ggagtgtctc tgggtctcgc
    34381 ggcccggaat gacgccttcg gtgatgtttg cgagtcgtcg cgtgtcggag gtgtcggtcc
    34441 gcgggttggt catgcgagat gtcgagccgc cttgggcgtt gacgtgcact gatgggggcg
    34501 gggctggtgc ggtggtcccg ttcctggcag gcggcaacgg ggcgaggcac ggcgctgggg
    34561 gaggaggggg agggctggtg gtgacaggac gaaggcgctg gtggtggtgg tgaggcctcg
    34621 tcgagcgtcg ccgtcggtcg gtgtcggttt tggggtcggg ccacggctgg acgtgcagcc
    34681 aataaatggt accttcggcg gctgagtttg cggtggaaag agtggaaaga gcgaggggtc
    34741 gagaatgcgc ccggctatgg cagacgcgcc gcactcaagc agcggctgga gtttggctgg
    34801 ggtggatggg cggggagggc agggctggcg ctaatacttg cccagtgaac gcgctcgatc
    34861 acggcgctcg ctcaggctgg gttcgcaagc agacgggcag acggggctca cggctgccgc
    34921 tatcgctatg ggcgctgctg gggcgttgtc ggtgggcgac ggggtttgtt ttttggtctc
    34981 tgaggtggcc ggcgcatgcg atggcttcgc tcgttcttgc gctgagcggc gggttgcgct
    35041 tgcctgtggg gctatttttg gcaaccgtcc tagcttacag gcaggagcgt ttcaggtgaa
    35101 gctggcaggc acgcagcacc gagggcagaa tgcagaggac gcagagggca gagacggcac
    35161 gacttggagt ctgcggccga ggacaatggc tgccaggctg cggcgagggg agcggccgcg
    35221 cgagcgcttt gcatgcgagc tccatctctc ctgcctcagt cgcgcggcct tgctgcttcc
    35281 gtctagctca aagccaccaa aaacatgaaa catccaagcc ggcagggact ggacagacag
    35341 ctaacgtcct gcccaccgtc aagtcgtcga ccgcccatcc aagttgatcc agttgatcca
    35401 gttgatccaa cccgtcacgc gctgctgacc atgcgccgcc cgccatccca gcgcagggct
    35461 gctaggcctg ttcgtgggcc accgagaggc ctcggagcac ccaagcacgc acccagcgtc
    35521 gacgagcccg gaccggggat cgctgcggga tgctagccct gccagcgccc acccacccgt
    35581 ctagggacac ctcgattccc aatccatgcg ccatcgaatc gacaggaaca ggcaatcaaa
    35641 tctctgcgtt gcctgcaacg ggctcgctcc gcctctgccc tacgcccgcg cccatgtgct
    35701 cctcaaacgc caacccagtt tacctgacac cgaacctaag ccgcccgtga ccccgcattc
    35761 aagccgaccg cccagcagcc agcccgaaca agaggagatg gattagtcac tgtcttcgtc
    35821 ttcctcgcaa gaggagagga tgaggattag tcagtccagg gctccatccg tggacgtgga
    35881 cccgacctca cacctttgct cacgtgatgg ttgcgctaat cctaccttgg gtagtgcgcg
    35941 cctgctagcc ccgaatcacc tctgcagctc gcacaccttc gcaatgtctt tctctcaaga
    36001 cgaggtggaa taatcacccc gggccccggc accattagct cacgtgtatt ctatgctatc
    36061 ctccctctag cttcgctagt gctcccttgc tagtcccaaa tcatatctgc agctcgcacg
    36121 cctttgcatt gtcaaaacga gcctggagcc ctggagccct ggagccctgg aggtgaatta
    36181 gtcacgtgag tactccgcta ccctctttcc agttagttcc ccctgctagc cccgaattat
    36241 ctgcagctcc cacacctgtg cattgtcttc ctcgcccgtc ttcatcctct tcattctcct
    36301 tcatccaaac actcggcgcc atccgtccgc ctgcctgccg ctcccgactc ggcggccgag
    36361 gctgcgtcag tcctctcatc cggcgtgtcc ctgtaactgt aagtatgccc aatgcaaacc
    36421 gtgcaatgcc cgtgaaatgc gagatgatga ttaccattat tggagctgtc ctattgttcg
    36481 tgaggacaca aataatacgc actgaaaatt ctgaaatcgc tttccccacc cggtgcctgt
    36541 aattgaacgc gtttcggcct tttactgacc accatcaagt gaaaaatttg cagctccacg
    36601 cgtcgaggta gcggcgacgc gtacccaact tcgccatgtc agacccgcga ctgcgagcgc
    36661 gagctcaggc tcaagcccaa gccctggccc aacaacagca gcagcagcct acaccacctc
    36721 cgccaccgcc tccaccgcct ccgccacccg tggagccgcc cgtcgccatg gatgtttcca
    36781 acgacgctgc ttccgctcag ggtgctcaag ccgccgaatc gagctataag ctcaagttct
    36841 gcactgtctg cgcgagcaac cagaaccggt atgctgcccc tcatctgact ttcaacccgt
    36901 ccatgtacta acgctgtcca gctccatgga agcccatctg caattagcct ccgccaacct
    36961 ccccactatc tcctttggca ctggctctct cgtacgactt ccgggcccct ccatctcaca
    37021 gcccaacgtt tacaagttca actccaccac ctactctgcc attcacgatg agcttgcaca
    37081 acaaaacacg cagctgtaca cggcgaatgg cttgctgaac atgctgggac gaaacctcac
    37141 catcaagggc taccccgagc gcttccagga ctgggtgccg ggaaagccgc ggttggagca
    37201 caaagacgac caaggctatg cgggcactga gtccggggtg gttgacgtca tcatcacttg
    37261 cgaagaacga tgcttcgacg cggtgctaga agacctgcac aacaaaggcg gtcgcatgaa
    37321 ccggcccgtc cacgtattca acgtggacat ccgcgataac cacgaggaag ctctggtcgg
    37381 cggaaagggc atccgcgagc tcgccgtgat gctcaacgag gcagcggtgc aggagatgca
    37441 ggtccacgga gacagcggat gggatcgcgg cggtggcaac gcccgcgccg gattcgatga
    37501 gcgagtgccg gatatcctgg cggcgtggca ggagaagtgg ccgaacctgc cggccatctg
    37561 gagtttggcc tggttctagg cgctccgtca cctctggctc agtgccatgt ggcgttttaa
    37621 cgatcttacg cgtactatga tttatgatac ccacctgaca cggcgttgtc agcttgctta
    37681 atgaaactaa ggctgcggtc tagcctattt gatcactcat gctcttgctc tccctataat
    37741 cttcttgtct tcatcgtttg ctgtgctcgt gcttgtcgcc ctttcgtcac cccgctgttt
    37801 gggaccgacg atgcttgtgt gacagtgcta gaagcacatg cccgtgggta aaaaggaact
    37861 cgatgcgaat gtaccctcac atgtcaactg cgtaagggca gtgaaaaacc tcaagcataa
    37921 agatgtattt atttctatat aaaccgtgaa gcgaatcccg attcccactt ttagcatacg
    37981 ttatttagaa tgtaccacca catgtacatg gtgtgtatcg aatgataccc atcacctcca
    38041 atagccacct tttttcccca tgtccacatc aatcccaaat cccctcctcc tcccgccaaa
    38101 gaaactccgc cccaatcacc gcccccgcat tttcaatacc gtgcctcacc accacaaaat
    38161 catcctcgtc catcgcccac ccatccagct ccctcaaaac atgcgtgttg gtctgcacat
    38221 ccagcgtgaa ccgctccacc cgatccacct ccacctcctc gtccacctcc tcgcccacct
    38281 cctcgttctg cttcaaaaac tcctcgacga ggccgaacag cgggcacggc agccatgcgt
    38341 gcgcaaagtc cgcgtgttgg aagaagtcgt cgatgatggt gaggcggcgg agggatggcg
    38401 ggaggagcgt tgcgagcggg gcggcggcgt ggggggcgtc gtgccgtaga gggctgcgat
    38461 ggaggcttcg aggcgggcga ggtttgcgaa ggggagaggg ggccgagggc gccttggagg
    38521 gagccagacg catgcgccgg gtcgtccttg ccgggcttga tgcggagggt gagttctcgg
    38581 agcgtgggtt ggagcaccga cagtgcggtg tgcagggcgg agagcgagag cgagatcgag
    38641 ggggagaggg gctggggagg tagtcgtaga ggaggccctc cacgcgaggt gtgtgtagga
    38701 gtaaggtacc cagggacgaa ggcgcgatcg agcactgtgc cagttccaac accctcaatc
    38761 ccgtcagact ccccggtcgc cctggaacaa aactccacac cccatcctgc ggacccgtta
    38821 cccat
//
