# Supplementary material for: A draft genome of the ascomycotal fungal species Pseudopithomyces maydicus (family Didymosphaeriaceae)
Source: bioRxiv preprint, doi:10.1101/2022.11.26.518055, version 1 (2022-11-29)
Supplement: Supplementary Results [file 518055_file09.zip › antiSMASH_download/contig_1.region001.gbk]

LOCUS       contig_1               48330 bp    DNA     linear   UNK 01-JAN-1980
DEFINITION  contig_1.
ACCESSION   contig_1
VERSION     contig_1
KEYWORDS    .
SOURCE      
  ORGANISM  
            .
COMMENT     ##antiSMASH-Data-START##
            Version      :: 6.0.1
            Run date     :: 2022-03-15 04:58:58
            NOTE: This is a single cluster extracted from a larger record!
            Orig. start  :: 156318
            Orig. end    :: 204648
            ##antiSMASH-Data-END##
FEATURES             Location/Qualifiers
     protocluster    1..48330
                     /aStool="rule-based-clusters"
                     /contig_edge="False"
                     /core_location="join{[184604:184648](-),
                     [184325:184431](-), [184182:184276](-), [183825:184018](-),
                     [183656:183772](-), [183400:183593](-), [183218:183337](-),
                     [183072:183155](-), [182891:183015](-), [182393:182838](-),
                     [182224:182337](-), [181717:182167](-), [179536:181650](-),
                     [178144:179285](-), [177824:178097](-),
                     [176318:177769](-)}"
                     /cutoff="20000"
                     /detection_rule="cds(PKS_AT and (PKS_KS or ene_KS or mod_KS
                     or hyb_KS or itr_KS or tra_KS))"
                     /neighbourhood="20000"
                     /product="T1PKS"
                     /protocluster_number="1"
                     /tool="antismash"
     proto_core      complement(join(20001..21451,21507..21779,21827..22967,
                     23219..25332,25400..25849,25907..26019,26076..26520,
                     26574..26697,26755..26837,26901..27019,27083..27275,
                     27339..27454,27508..27700,27865..27958,28008..28113,
                     28287..28330))
                     /aStool="rule-based-clusters"
                     /tool="antismash"
                     /cutoff="20000"
                     /detection_rule="cds(PKS_AT and (PKS_KS or ene_KS or mod_KS
                     or hyb_KS or itr_KS or tra_KS))"
                     /neighbourhood="20000"
                     /product="T1PKS"
                     /protocluster_number="1"
     cand_cluster    1..48330
                     /SMILES="C([*])C(-O)"
                     /candidate_cluster_number="1"
                     /contig_edge="False"
                     /detection_rules="cds(PKS_AT and (PKS_KS or ene_KS or
                     mod_KS or hyb_KS or itr_KS or tra_KS))"
                     /kind="single"
                     /product="T1PKS"
                     /protoclusters="1"
                     /tool="antismash"
     region          1..48330
                     /candidate_cluster_numbers="1"
                     /contig_edge="False"
                     /product="T1PKS"
                     /region_number="1"
                     /rules="cds(PKS_AT and (PKS_KS or ene_KS or mod_KS or
                     hyb_KS or itr_KS or tra_KS))"
                     /tool="antismash"
     CDS             join(2044..2178,2227..2417,2471..2658,2776..2871,
                     2921..3090)
                     /Name="input.path1.gene34"
                     /gene="input.path1.gene34"
                     /gene_functions="biosynthetic-additional (smcogs)
                     SMCOG1038:phenylalanine-specific permease (Score: 70.5;
                     E-value: 1.6e-21)"
                     /gene_kind="biosynthetic-additional"
                     /source="GlimmerHMM"
                     /transl_table=1
                     /translation="MKKELSLSPAETPIYLEDAVPSVQEVGTASDREAMRRLGKQQLFK
                     RNFGSVSIFGFAMVLMLTWEAILGTVAFGLGNGGPSGLLYTYIAVWLGYSLIAISMAEM
                     ASMAPTAGGQYHWCSEFAPKRYQKQISYLVGWLGVLGWQIGATLGAFISGTIIQGLVVL
                     SCPTYDYQPWIAVLVTLWVLAPRTPHTEVWNSFVDAGWGNTGVACLVGMITNVGAFIGS
                     DAPAHMAEELKNASKTLPKVMTWTVLLNGAMGLITLM"
     PFAM_domain     join(2305..2417,2471..2658,2776..2798)
                     /aSDomain="AA_permease"
                     /aSTool="clusterhmmer"
                     /database="32.0"
                     /db_xref="PF00324.21"
                     /db_xref="GO:0016020"
                     /db_xref="GO:0055085"
                     /description="Amino acid permease"
                     /detection="hmmscan"
                     /domain_id="clusterhmmer_input.path1.gene34_0001"
                     /evalue="2.00E-06"
                     /gene_ontologies="GO:0016020: membrane"
                     /gene_ontologies="GO:0055085: transmembrane transport"
                     /label="input.path1.gene34"
                     /locus_tag="input.path1.gene34"
                     /protein_end="179"
                     /protein_start="71"
                     /score="26.7"
                     /tool="antismash"
                     /translation="AFGLGNGGPSGLLYTYIAVWLGYSLIAISMAEMASMAPTAGGQYH
                     WCSEFAPKRYQKQISYLVGWLGVLGWQIGATLGAFISGTIIQGLVVLSCPTYDYQPWIA
                     VLVT"
     CDS             complement(join(6294..6321,6375..6462,6485..6551))
                     /Name="input.path1.gene35"
                     /gene="input.path1.gene35"
                     /source="GlimmerHMM"
                     /transl_table=1
                     /translation="MDGNESTSTRGGSSQKEIQCPTSEDEKLETQFLESESEVAFDFTD
                     DMPENILDTMSGSGE"
     CDS             join(9280..9402,9535..9604,9680..9990,10052..10219)
                     /Name="input.path1.gene36"
                     /gene="input.path1.gene36"
                     /gene_functions="transport (smcogs) SMCOG1137:Major
                     facilitator superfamily MFS 1 (Score: 94.2; E-value:
                     1.1e-28)"
                     /gene_kind="transport"
                     /source="GlimmerHMM"
                     /transl_table=1
                     /translation="MANLVLTFEKTASIIPAQYFKAKRGIANGIVYAGGGLGGTAAQFV
                     EWNLFKDPKFSLVFAVGVLSAALVAAFNFCSAIGRLGSGWACDKLGSLTTLFLTLIFSS
                     ISLMVMWPLSTSIGPLIVFIIINGMANGGFFSTMPTVVGNVFGSARVGVAMGMIVSGWI
                     GGYLMGAPIAGYILDASGGENNGTGAYRPAIFYAGGLTVIATVLAAVVRLRVDRNLKKM
                     V"
     PFAM_domain     join(9688..9990,10052..10195)
                     /aSDomain="MFS_1"
                     /aSTool="clusterhmmer"
                     /database="32.0"
                     /db_xref="PF07690.16"
                     /db_xref="GO:0055085"
                     /description="Major Facilitator Superfamily"
                     /detection="hmmscan"
                     /domain_id="clusterhmmer_input.path1.gene36_0002"
                     /evalue="8.20E-14"
                     /gene_ontologies="GO:0055085: transmembrane transport"
                     /label="input.path1.gene36"
                     /locus_tag="input.path1.gene36"
                     /protein_end="216"
                     /protein_start="67"
                     /score="51.3"
                     /tool="antismash"
                     /translation="LVAAFNFCSAIGRLGSGWACDKLGSLTTLFLTLIFSSISLMVMWP
                     LSTSIGPLIVFIIINGMANGGFFSTMPTVVGNVFGSARVGVAMGMIVSGWIGGYLMGAP
                     IAGYILDASGGENNGTGAYRPAIFYAGGLTVIATVLAAVVRLRVD"
     CDS             complement(join(10357..10666,10709..11272,11321..11994))
                     /Name="input.path1.gene37"
                     /gene="input.path1.gene37"
                     /gene_functions="transport (smcogs) SMCOG1169:sugar
                     transport protein (Score: 249.9; E-value: 7.4e-76)"
                     /gene_kind="transport"
                     /source="GlimmerHMM"
                     /transl_table=1
                     /translation="MSAEDRKQEYVRLVGPELAEALPDDGKRWWTKSHLRHLNAVLLIC
                     CVSAATLGYDGVLMNALQISPKWQAYYEHPSAPRLGAMNAMLPVGKVVGSCFVAPLSNW
                     LGRKKTLILGFGFAIVGAALQAGSVNYPLLVTSRLILGLGSALMSQPSPILIGELAYPT
                     HRGKLTALYQTFFFFGAIAAAWVSFGTLKMGSDWSWRIPTLLQGAMPTLQLACAYFLPE
                     SPRFLVAKGENDRARDLLIKFHAAGDSTSPLVALEMLQIEEAIRLERNAENQGIKGLFK
                     LLRKPANRRRLQIIFVLAIAAQWSGNTVLSYYLGLVLKQVGITDPTQQSLLNGGLQIFN
                     MLSAMFCGAMLVDRLGRRTLFLWSAGGMCITYVIWTALNARFTATGSRSIGLAVLPFLF
                     IFNFHYAIALTPLLFGVALMLFGANLTLIVGSVANPVAMTALGWRYYILFVVIDALFFV
                     AIWFLFPETKGKSLEEVAMVFEKDKSQHLVDPEKVEAVLNEKAAHVAIGETTRLEKI"
     PFAM_domain     complement(join(10468..10666,10709..11272,11321..11868))
                     /aSDomain="Sugar_tr"
                     /aSTool="clusterhmmer"
                     /database="32.0"
                     /db_xref="PF00083.24"
                     /db_xref="GO:0016021"
                     /db_xref="GO:0022857"
                     /db_xref="GO:0055085"
                     /description="Sugar (and other) transporter"
                     /detection="hmmscan"
                     /domain_id="clusterhmmer_input.path1.gene37_0003"
                     /evalue="2.90E-72"
                     /gene_ontologies="GO:0016021: integral component of
                     membrane"
                     /gene_ontologies="GO:0022857: transmembrane transporter
                     activity"
                     /gene_ontologies="GO:0055085: transmembrane transport"
                     /label="input.path1.gene37"
                     /locus_tag="input.path1.gene37"
                     /protein_end="479"
                     /protein_start="42"
                     /score="244.0"
                     /tool="antismash"
                     /translation="LICCVSAATLGYDGVLMNALQISPKWQAYYEHPSAPRLGAMNAML
                     PVGKVVGSCFVAPLSNWLGRKKTLILGFGFAIVGAALQAGSVNYPLLVTSRLILGLGSA
                     LMSQPSPILIGELAYPTHRGKLTALYQTFFFFGAIAAAWVSFGTLKMGSDWSWRIPTLL
                     QGAMPTLQLACAYFLPESPRFLVAKGENDRARDLLIKFHAAGDSTSPLVALEMLQIEEA
                     IRLERNAENQGIKGLFKLLRKPANRRRLQIIFVLAIAAQWSGNTVLSYYLGLVLKQVGI
                     TDPTQQSLLNGGLQIFNMLSAMFCGAMLVDRLGRRTLFLWSAGGMCITYVIWTALNARF
                     TATGSRSIGLAVLPFLFIFNFHYAIALTPLLFGVALMLFGANLTLIVGSVANPVAMTAL
                     GWRYYILFVVIDALFFVAIWFLFPETKGKSLEEVAMVF"
     CDS             join(12803..15331,15389..15466)
                     /Name="input.path1.gene38"
                     /gene="input.path1.gene38"
                     /phase="0"
                     /source="GlimmerHMM"
                     /transl_table=1
                     /translation="MGDITSNDVPTGNEVDKILSQLTLEEKVSLCGAADWWRTHAIKRN
                     DTLILPHIKTTDGPNGARGESFVSGVKAACFPSASNQAASFNTDIAYHVGKGVAQEAKT
                     KSSDVLLAPTVCPVRSPLGGRNHETYGEDPLVLGMMGAAYVNGCQSTGIAATPKHYVAN
                     EVETRRRFVSAEVEERALREIYLKPFQLILKHSKPWAWMTSYNRVNGTYVSDSHRLIQK
                     ILRDEWGFQGLVMSDWVGTYSTVDAMNAGLDLEIPAPIYFRGPKLLKAIQEGKITVETL
                     DKRVYKIIELVLKTQRVSDPNDKTEYYEENKERDEFIAQAAAEGIVLLKNKDNILPLKK
                     DAKIAVIGQHAENPPIMGGGSAVVPVDHVVTPIEGLRNAGVDFKFEPGVPVFGAVPLPP
                     ANVLSKTGAGKESLPVRIEWFNGSKIGSNPVKDEAVASSTYMIKEKWPTWLDQDYCTRM
                     TFDITPETSGPHVFSVVSTGTSTLYINGEKIYHRKQEPVLQREAFYFFRTKLEKLVSHE
                     MKAGNTYHVAMESWATPQHIIKGSVGGEVVQGHAVGFMEYVDVPKRITDAAATAKDSDV
                     AIVFTGTTLEFESEGYDRTTMDLQPKEYELVDKVLAANPNTIVVNTSGSAVTLTQFADR
                     VAGLVQVFYPGQESGTSIARILTGLTNPSGCLPISWPRKVEDNPAHGNWPGENDVVHYK
                     EGIYVGYRHYEKQQIKPLYPFGYGLSYTSFELSNLSVTGSVTKENSLTVTVNVKNIGER
                     KGKVVIQFYVRRLDESKYDRPIKELKAFEKPELEAGSATQVKVSLDKYAVSLYDSESWI
                     AEQGRYEVLVGLASDNILASAEFQVTDGFTWQYSFYKQFCTSCAKDPVQSEPPPRK"
     PFAM_domain     12929..13675
                     /aSDomain="Glyco_hydro_3"
                     /aSTool="clusterhmmer"
                     /database="32.0"
                     /db_xref="PF00933.21"
                     /db_xref="GO:0004553"
                     /db_xref="GO:0005975"
                     /description="Glycosyl hydrolase family 3 N terminal
                     domain"
                     /detection="hmmscan"
                     /domain_id="clusterhmmer_input.path1.gene38_0004"
                     /evalue="4.40E-40"
                     /gene_ontologies="GO:0004553: hydrolase activity,
                     hydrolyzing O-glycosyl compounds"
                     /gene_ontologies="GO:0005975: carbohydrate metabolic
                     process"
                     /label="input.path1.gene38"
                     /locus_tag="input.path1.gene38"
                     /protein_end="291"
                     /protein_start="42"
                     /score="138.0"
                     /tool="antismash"
                     /translation="KRNDTLILPHIKTTDGPNGARGESFVSGVKAACFPSASNQAASFN
                     TDIAYHVGKGVAQEAKTKSSDVLLAPTVCPVRSPLGGRNHETYGEDPLVLGMMGAAYVN
                     GCQSTGIAATPKHYVANEVETRRRFVSAEVEERALREIYLKPFQLILKHSKPWAWMTSY
                     NRVNGTYVSDSHRLIQKILRDEWGFQGLVMSDWVGTYSTVDAMNAGLDLEIPAPIYFRG
                     PKLLKAIQEGKITVETLDKRVYKIIEL"
     PFAM_domain     13778..14965
                     /aSDomain="Glyco_hydro_3_C"
                     /aSTool="clusterhmmer"
                     /database="32.0"
                     /db_xref="PF01915.22"
                     /db_xref="GO:0004553"
                     /db_xref="GO:0005975"
                     /description="Glycosyl hydrolase family 3 C-terminal
                     domain"
                     /detection="hmmscan"
                     /domain_id="clusterhmmer_input.path1.gene38_0005"
                     /evalue="1.90E-58"
                     /gene_ontologies="GO:0004553: hydrolase activity,
                     hydrolyzing O-glycosyl compounds"
                     /gene_ontologies="GO:0005975: carbohydrate metabolic
                     process"
                     /label="input.path1.gene38"
                     /locus_tag="input.path1.gene38"
                     /protein_end="721"
                     /protein_start="325"
                     /score="197.8"
                     /tool="antismash"
                     /translation="IVLLKNKDNILPLKKDAKIAVIGQHAENPPIMGGGSAVVPVDHVV
                     TPIEGLRNAGVDFKFEPGVPVFGAVPLPPANVLSKTGAGKESLPVRIEWFNGSKIGSNP
                     VKDEAVASSTYMIKEKWPTWLDQDYCTRMTFDITPETSGPHVFSVVSTGTSTLYINGEK
                     IYHRKQEPVLQREAFYFFRTKLEKLVSHEMKAGNTYHVAMESWATPQHIIKGSVGGEVV
                     QGHAVGFMEYVDVPKRITDAAATAKDSDVAIVFTGTTLEFESEGYDRTTMDLQPKEYEL
                     VDKVLAANPNTIVVNTSGSAVTLTQFADRVAGLVQVFYPGQESGTSIARILTGLTNPSG
                     CLPISWPRKVEDNPAHGNWPGENDVVHYKEGIYVGYRHYEKQQIKPLYPFGYGLSY"
     PFAM_domain     15074..15274
                     /aSDomain="Fn3-like"
                     /aSTool="clusterhmmer"
                     /database="32.0"
                     /db_xref="PF14310.6"
                     /description="Fibronectin type III-like domain"
                     /detection="hmmscan"
                     /domain_id="clusterhmmer_input.path1.gene38_0006"
                     /evalue="6.30E-17"
                     /label="input.path1.gene38"
                     /locus_tag="input.path1.gene38"
                     /protein_end="824"
                     /protein_start="757"
                     /score="61.4"
                     /tool="antismash"
                     /translation="VIQFYVRRLDESKYDRPIKELKAFEKPELEAGSATQVKVSLDKYA
                     VSLYDSESWIAEQGRYEVLVGL"
     CDS             complement(join(20001..21451,21507..21779,21827..22967,
                     23219..25332,25400..25849,25907..26019,26076..26520,
                     26574..26697,26755..26837,26901..27019,27083..27275,
                     27339..27454,27508..27700,27865..27958,28008..28113,
                     28287..28330))
                     /NRPS_PKS="Domain: PKS_KS(Iterative-KS) (78-401). E-value:
                     3.9e-115. Score: 376.9. Matches aSDomain:
                     nrpspksdomains_input.path1.gene39_PKS_KS.1"
                     /NRPS_PKS="Domain: PKS_AT (497-793). E-value: 7.2e-88.
                     Score: 286.5. Matches aSDomain:
                     nrpspksdomains_input.path1.gene39_PKS_AT.1"
                     /NRPS_PKS="Domain: PKS_DH (856-1020). E-value: 2.4e-24.
                     Score: 78.3. Matches aSDomain:
                     nrpspksdomains_input.path1.gene39_PKS_DH.1"
                     /NRPS_PKS="Domain: PKS_ER (1642-1951). E-value: 1.5e-81.
                     Score: 265.7. Matches aSDomain:
                     nrpspksdomains_input.path1.gene39_PKS_ER.1"
                     /NRPS_PKS="Domain: PKS_KR (1973-2149). E-value: 3.7e-51.
                     Score: 165.4. Matches aSDomain:
                     nrpspksdomains_input.path1.gene39_PKS_KR.1"
                     /NRPS_PKS="Domain: PKS_PP (2286-2345). E-value: 1.7e-09.
                     Score: 29.7. Matches aSDomain:
                     nrpspksdomains_input.path1.gene39_PKS_PP.1"
                     /NRPS_PKS="type: Type I Iterative PKS"
                     /Name="input.path1.gene39"
                     /gene="input.path1.gene39"
                     /gene_functions="biosynthetic (rule-based-clusters) T1PKS:
                     PKS_AT"
                     /gene_functions="biosynthetic (rule-based-clusters) T1PKS:
                     itr_KS"
                     /gene_functions="biosynthetic-additional
                     (rule-based-clusters) PP-binding"
                     /gene_functions="biosynthetic-additional
                     (rule-based-clusters) adh_short"
                     /gene_functions="biosynthetic-additional (smcogs)
                     SMCOG1022:Beta-ketoacyl synthase (Score: 162.9; E-value:
                     2e-49)"
                     /gene_kind="biosynthetic"
                     /sec_met_domain="PP-binding (E-value: 4.7e-07, bitscore:
                     22.9, seeds: 164, tool: rule-based-clusters)"
                     /sec_met_domain="PKS_AT (E-value: 1.4e-87, bitscore: 286.5,
                     seeds: 1682, tool: rule-based-clusters)"
                     /sec_met_domain="itr_KS (E-value: 1.4e-122, bitscore:
                     402.1, seeds: 96, tool: rule-based-clusters)"
                     /sec_met_domain="adh_short (E-value: 8.1e-42, bitscore:
                     135.8, seeds: 230, tool: rule-based-clusters)"
                     /source="GlimmerHMM"
                     /transl_table=1
                     /translation="MVHDNSEAQSVLIEASSEVRSNGNTNGVNGHTNGHVNGQTNGQTH
                     STFDTAASVTTEIYTTSSTTRATPAQSFQKIGTTPREAFENAGETEWRSKNIGTYSGLF
                     TEDWQEMAHRDNQDYNAHRVLGGTDFALPNRVAYEYDLKGPSMVIKTACSSAGIALHEA
                     LEAIREEKITAAIITGSNLIMAPGLNISLTLLGSLSPEGSSKSFDASADGYARGEAVSA
                     LYIKRLDEAIKDGNPIRAVIRASATNADGKSNGITMPEGEAHERLIRQAYGSIGLDMAG
                     TAMIEAHGTGTKVGDPIEVGAIGNCWGKDGIFIGASKPNLGHSEGAAALTGVMKAVVSL
                     ENRTILPNIKFDNPNPRIPWKDLKLTVPTWPTPWPENKAERMSVNSYGIGGSNVHFVID
                     SAASFGITPRVPKVAAAEAPKKSLLLFSANHEDSLKRASENVKEYLSLHSDRADDAAYT
                     LASRREHMKLRNFAVWKGTTEGWEVAPKVKYSGPSQAAFVFTGQGAQWVHMGRELLLDY
                     PSVLANIREMDKVLQSLPHAPSWSIEDVLVNVSDKNVLLEPEFSQPLCTALQVAVVDLL
                     ATWKIKPSAVVGHSSGELAAAYAAGALTAKEAVIAAFYRGQVCKTPKKVGGMAAVGLGR
                     DDVYPFLAAGVRIACENSGSSVTISGDLDALEEVMGKIKESKPDVLCRKLQVKAAYHSR
                     DEYHELIAKHLTPKAPTIPFYSSVKAKVLREGSDFAAKYWQDNLENPVLFHSATKLLLS
                     KSKECSVHLEVGPHAALAGPLRQIYKEGSDNINYVSALSRSKDDTVSFLSAVGQLHGLG
                     VALTYPHDSENVLIDMPNYPWHYEKAYWSESRVQKSWRFRKHLPHDLLGLRIMEASDVA
                     PSWRNVLKTVNVSWLNEHCVGDDTVFPAAGYLAMAGEAVFQINGVRDYTVREVEIKKAL
                     VLYNDKSVEVITNLAPQRVDASTGSQWYTFQIVSYDGNTWNTHCSGLVRSGRASPLPIK
                     KDLSLDRAVSASRWYTTLSRVGLNYTGKFARLSNMAASVVEPFATAEVRDERDQHESSY
                     AIHPSTLDMIFQSLTIAKAQGIYRDFNTLFLPTYIEELYVGEAAHQTVQINTSATGKAG
                     IVEGHSYGLVNGEFVYALRGFQGTSMRNADPEPSLAHTTLELQWKPHPKYLEAKKLMHM
                     KKDIREVIRLSERLEVLCAIETRNAIQGLTPAQPHLDKYRTWLDSEYERYQRPGYPLVD
                     DSAELVKMDPVERRKLIEEVRKQAEDAGAWATANAIYRAYAHAAPVFEGKDNYLDILLQ
                     DGVLTGIYADYNDIWDFKDYLQLHGHAKPQMRILEIGAGTGGLTSKFLENLRSDYGERL
                     YLKYTFTDISSGFFVQAKERFKDYEGIEYQALDISKDPVEQGFNAGEYDLIIASNSDGR
                     DTPFIEPAEWDKRLRDAGFSGCDSVTIDYEKPYTWVANIVAKPVLKDPAPQKITLLYGT
                     EKADFVSKVEDVLRNQNIAFDLVQWGQDLPADQDIISFVDLGAQTLLQDISSDDLGKLS
                     SLIDEFQGSTMLWLTPPAQVKSTDPYAGQMVGLLRTIRSELAASFATVELGDKGAGAAE
                     AAVEVFKAVRNAKDSDDDLDVDMEWAWLDGALHVGRFHWIPIEKSLAATAKTPTSKTLA
                     IRTPGLLQSLEWTTHVLDEPSSEEVHIKVTAAGLNQHDIQAALGTANGVFGLEGVGHIT
                     KLGANVHNLSIGDRVLAIGSESTGLATVIKRPSQLVVKIPDQLSDEEAAALPLAYVTAA
                     IFLVEKWKLEKGQAVLIHNASSGTGIAAINIAKWLGAEVYTTAATEEESTFIIDNLGIS
                     KDHVFSSLDSGFSDGILAATHGAGVDLVLNSLTGDLQAASWKTVAADGALVDLGGSGRG
                     QLSLTGDNSRTFLGGDVTNFLNTNKPKVARLLEFILELYTKGDIKLNAPIKIFDAVDIE
                     AAFKHVLNVESHLGSVVVKFPQEDTLPLAPTIPTPEFRGDATYVLVGGLGGLGKAIAQW
                     MVQHGARSLMFLSRSAGKSQEDQDFFKELSLMDCEALYFAVDIADADKLKHAISQTSKP
                     IAGALHMPLVLADRGFFDMDHETWNKPITPKVTGAWNLHNLLPKDMDFLVLFSSVGGTY
                     GYYGQSNYAAANTFLDSFSQYRNSLGLAASVMSIGPIDDVGLVARNTSTREALLHNLAS
                     LLTESYFLDTLQLAIARSHASYTPSGPFSGYAAPNHIFHSAESATPIENPENGIMWKRD
                     PRMAIYRNIQRIASAESTSTTSQLKQFLQSASKEPGKLDQKASVDFIASEIGNCIANFL
                     GSDEIDLSLPIAAAGVDSLVAIEIRNWWKTNLGTDISVLELLGGGSIEQLGATAAQRLK
                     AKYTKE"
     aSDomain        complement(20025..20201)
                     /aSDomain="PKS_PP"
                     /aSTool="nrps_pks_domains"
                     /database="nrpspksdomains.hmm"
                     /detection="hmmscan"
                     /domain_id="nrpspksdomains_input.path1.gene39_PKS_PP.1"
                     /evalue="1.70E-09"
                     /label="input.path1.gene39_PKS_PP.1"
                     /locus_tag="input.path1.gene39"
                     /protein_end="2345"
                     /protein_start="2286"
                     /score="29.7"
                     /tool="antismash"
                     /translation="LGSDEIDLSLPIAAAGVDSLVAIEIRNWWKTNLGTDISVLELLGG
                     GSIEQLGATAAQRL"
     aSModule        20025..27874
                     /complete
                     /domains="nrpspksdomains_input.path1.gene39_PKS_KS.1"
                     /domains="nrpspksdomains_input.path1.gene39_PKS_AT.1"
                     /domains="nrpspksdomains_input.path1.gene39_PKS_DH.1"
                     /domains="nrpspksdomains_input.path1.gene39_PKS_ER.1"
                     /domains="nrpspksdomains_input.path1.gene39_PKS_KR.1"
                     /domains="nrpspksdomains_input.path1.gene39_PKS_PP.1"
                     /iterative
                     /locus_tags="input.path1.gene39"
                     /monomer_pairings="pk -> pk"
                     /tool="antismash"
                     /type="pks"
     aSDomain        complement(20613..21140)
                     /ASF="KR domain putatively catalyzing D-configuration
                     product formation"
                     /ASF="catalytic triad S,Y,N inconclusive"
                     /aSDomain="PKS_KR"
                     /aSTool="nrps_pks_domains"
                     /database="nrpspksdomains.hmm"
                     /detection="hmmscan"
                     /domain_id="nrpspksdomains_input.path1.gene39_PKS_KR.1"
                     /evalue="3.70E-51"
                     /label="input.path1.gene39_PKS_KR.1"
                     /locus_tag="input.path1.gene39"
                     /protein_end="2149"
                     /protein_start="1973"
                     /score="165.4"
                     /specificity="KR activity: active"
                     /specificity="KR stereochemistry: (unknown)"
                     /tool="antismash"
                     /translation="ATYVLVGGLGGLGKAIAQWMVQHGARSLMFLSRSAGKSQEDQDFF
                     KELSLMDCEALYFAVDIADADKLKHAISQTSKPIAGALHMPLVLADRGFFDMDHETWNK
                     PITPKVTGAWNLHNLLPKDMDFLVLFSSVGGTYGYYGQSNYAAANTFLDSFSQYRNSLG
                     LAASVMSIGPIDD"
     PFAM_domain     complement(20616..21140)
                     /aSDomain="KR"
                     /aSTool="clusterhmmer"
                     /database="32.0"
                     /db_xref="PF08659.10"
                     /description="KR domain"
                     /detection="hmmscan"
                     /domain_id="clusterhmmer_input.path1.gene39_0015"
                     /evalue="1.00E-54"
                     /label="input.path1.gene39"
                     /locus_tag="input.path1.gene39"
                     /protein_end="2148"
                     /protein_start="1973"
                     /score="185.2"
                     /tool="antismash"
                     /translation="ATYVLVGGLGGLGKAIAQWMVQHGARSLMFLSRSAGKSQEDQDFF
                     KELSLMDCEALYFAVDIADADKLKHAISQTSKPIAGALHMPLVLADRGFFDMDHETWNK
                     PITPKVTGAWNLHNLLPKDMDFLVLFSSVGGTYGYYGQSNYAAANTFLDSFSQYRNSLG
                     LAASVMSIGPID"
     CDS_motif       complement(20664..20771)
                     /aSTool="nrps_pks_domains"
                     /database="abmotifs"
                     /detection="hmmscan"
                     /domain_id="nrpspksmotif_input.path1.gene39_0012"
                     /evalue="6.80E-17"
                     /label="PKSI-KR_m4"
                     /locus_tag="input.path1.gene39"
                     /protein_end="2132"
                     /protein_start="2096"
                     /score="54.0"
                     /tool="antismash"
                     /translation="MDFLVLFSSVGGTYGYYGQSNYAAANTFLDSFSQYR"
     CDS_motif       complement(20790..20819)
                     /aSTool="nrps_pks_domains"
                     /database="abmotifs"
                     /detection="hmmscan"
                     /domain_id="nrpspksmotif_input.path1.gene39_0011"
                     /evalue="1.40E-03"
                     /label="PKSI-KR_m3"
                     /locus_tag="input.path1.gene39"
                     /protein_end="2090"
                     /protein_start="2080"
                     /score="12.0"
                     /tool="antismash"
                     /translation="PKVTGAWNLH"
     CDS_motif       complement(21039..21137)
                     /aSTool="nrps_pks_domains"
                     /database="abmotifs"
                     /detection="hmmscan"
                     /domain_id="nrpspksmotif_input.path1.gene39_0010"
                     /evalue="3.90E-16"
                     /label="PKSI-KR_m1"
                     /locus_tag="input.path1.gene39"
                     /protein_end="2007"
                     /protein_start="1974"
                     /score="51.5"
                     /tool="antismash"
                     /translation="TYVLVGGLGGLGKAIAQWMVQHGARSLMFLSRS"
     aSDomain        complement(join(21207..21451,21507..21779,21827..22235))
                     /ASF="ER domain putatively catalyzing 2R-configuration
                     product formation"
                     /aSDomain="PKS_ER"
                     /aSTool="nrps_pks_domains"
                     /database="nrpspksdomains.hmm"
                     /detection="hmmscan"
                     /domain_id="nrpspksdomains_input.path1.gene39_PKS_ER.1"
                     /evalue="1.50E-81"
                     /label="input.path1.gene39_PKS_ER.1"
                     /locus_tag="input.path1.gene39"
                     /protein_end="1951"
                     /protein_start="1642"
                     /score="265.7"
                     /tool="antismash"
                     /translation="GLLQSLEWTTHVLDEPSSEEVHIKVTAAGLNQHDIQAALGTANGV
                     FGLEGVGHITKLGANVHNLSIGDRVLAIGSESTGLATVIKRPSQLVVKIPDQLSDEEAA
                     ALPLAYVTAAIFLVEKWKLEKGQAVLIHNASSGTGIAAINIAKWLGAEVYTTAATEEES
                     TFIIDNLGISKDHVFSSLDSGFSDGILAATHGAGVDLVLNSLTGDLQAASWKTVAADGA
                     LVDLGGSGRGQLSLTGDNSRTFLGGDVTNFLNTNKPKVARLLEFILELYTKGDIKLNAP
                     IKIFDAVDIEAAFKHVLNVESHLGSVVV"
     PFAM_domain     complement(join(21426..21451,21507..21779,21827))
                     /aSDomain="ADH_zinc_N"
                     /aSTool="clusterhmmer"
                     /database="32.0"
                     /db_xref="PF00107.26"
                     /db_xref="GO:0055114"
                     /description="Zinc-binding dehydrogenase"
                     /detection="hmmscan"
                     /domain_id="clusterhmmer_input.path1.gene39_0014"
                     /evalue="8.60E-09"
                     /gene_ontologies="GO:0055114: oxidation-reduction process"
                     /label="input.path1.gene39"
                     /locus_tag="input.path1.gene39"
                     /protein_end="1878"
                     /protein_start="1778"
                     /score="35.5"
                     /tool="antismash"
                     /translation="GTGIAAINIAKWLGAEVYTTAATEEESTFIIDNLGISKDHVFSSL
                     DSGFSDGILAATHGAGVDLVLNSLTGDLQAASWKTVAADGALVDLGGSGRGQLSL"
     CDS_motif       complement(21574..21612)
                     /aSTool="nrps_pks_domains"
                     /database="abmotifs"
                     /detection="hmmscan"
                     /domain_id="nrpspksmotif_input.path1.gene39_0009"
                     /evalue="2.60E-04"
                     /label="PKSI-ER_m7"
                     /locus_tag="input.path1.gene39"
                     /protein_end="1847"
                     /protein_start="1834"
                     /score="13.6"
                     /tool="antismash"
                     /translation="THGAGVDLVLNSL"
     CDS_motif       complement(join(21751..21779,21827..21860))
                     /aSTool="nrps_pks_domains"
                     /database="abmotifs"
                     /detection="hmmscan"
                     /domain_id="nrpspksmotif_input.path1.gene39_0008"
                     /evalue="1.50E-07"
                     /label="PKSI-ER_m5"
                     /locus_tag="input.path1.gene39"
                     /protein_end="1788"
                     /protein_start="1767"
                     /score="23.8"
                     /tool="antismash"
                     /translation="GQAVLIHNASSGTGIAAINIA"
     PFAM_domain     complement(22017..22181)
                     /aSDomain="ADH_N"
                     /aSTool="clusterhmmer"
                     /database="32.0"
                     /db_xref="PF08240.12"
                     /db_xref="GO:0055114"
                     /description="Alcohol dehydrogenase GroES-like domain"
                     /detection="hmmscan"
                     /domain_id="clusterhmmer_input.path1.gene39_0013"
                     /evalue="5.00E-06"
                     /gene_ontologies="GO:0055114: oxidation-reduction process"
                     /label="input.path1.gene39"
                     /locus_tag="input.path1.gene39"
                     /protein_end="1715"
                     /protein_start="1660"
                     /score="26.3"
                     /tool="antismash"
                     /translation="EEVHIKVTAAGLNQHDIQAALGTANGVFGLEGVGHITKLGANVHN
                     LSIGDRVLAI"
     PFAM_domain     complement(23219..23461)
                     /aSDomain="Methyltransf_12"
                     /aSTool="clusterhmmer"
                     /database="32.0"
                     /db_xref="PF08242.12"
                     /description="Methyltransferase domain"
                     /detection="hmmscan"
                     /domain_id="clusterhmmer_input.path1.gene39_0012"
                     /evalue="9.30E-11"
                     /label="input.path1.gene39"
                     /locus_tag="input.path1.gene39"
                     /protein_end="1398"
                     /protein_start="1317"
                     /score="42.4"
                     /tool="antismash"
                     /translation="LEIGAGTGGLTSKFLENLRSDYGERLYLKYTFTDISSGFFVQAKE
                     RFKDYEGIEYQALDISKDPVEQGFNAGEYDLIIASN"
     PFAM_domain     complement(24005..24844)
                     /aSDomain="PS-DH"
                     /aSTool="clusterhmmer"
                     /database="32.0"
                     /db_xref="PF14765.6"
                     /description="Polyketide synthase dehydratase"
                     /detection="hmmscan"
                     /domain_id="clusterhmmer_input.path1.gene39_0011"
                     /evalue="8.10E-59"
                     /label="input.path1.gene39"
                     /locus_tag="input.path1.gene39"
                     /protein_end="1136"
                     /protein_start="856"
                     /score="199.3"
                     /tool="antismash"
                     /translation="HDLLGLRIMEASDVAPSWRNVLKTVNVSWLNEHCVGDDTVFPAAG
                     YLAMAGEAVFQINGVRDYTVREVEIKKALVLYNDKSVEVITNLAPQRVDASTGSQWYTF
                     QIVSYDGNTWNTHCSGLVRSGRASPLPIKKDLSLDRAVSASRWYTTLSRVGLNYTGKFA
                     RLSNMAASVVEPFATAEVRDERDQHESSYAIHPSTLDMIFQSLTIAKAQGIYRDFNTLF
                     LPTYIEELYVGEAAHQTVQINTSATGKAGIVEGHSYGLVNGEFVYALRGFQGTSMRNA"
     aSDomain        complement(24353..24844)
                     /ASF="catalytic triad H,G,P inconclusive"
                     /aSDomain="PKS_DH"
                     /aSTool="nrps_pks_domains"
                     /database="nrpspksdomains.hmm"
                     /detection="hmmscan"
                     /domain_id="nrpspksdomains_input.path1.gene39_PKS_DH.1"
                     /evalue="2.40E-24"
                     /label="input.path1.gene39_PKS_DH.1"
                     /locus_tag="input.path1.gene39"
                     /protein_end="1020"
                     /protein_start="856"
                     /score="78.3"
                     /tool="antismash"
                     /translation="HDLLGLRIMEASDVAPSWRNVLKTVNVSWLNEHCVGDDTVFPAAG
                     YLAMAGEAVFQINGVRDYTVREVEIKKALVLYNDKSVEVITNLAPQRVDASTGSQWYTF
                     QIVSYDGNTWNTHCSGLVRSGRASPLPIKKDLSLDRAVSASRWYTTLSRVGLNYTGKFA
                     R"
     CDS_motif       complement(24683..24760)
                     /aSTool="nrps_pks_domains"
                     /database="abmotifs"
                     /detection="hmmscan"
                     /domain_id="nrpspksmotif_input.path1.gene39_0007"
                     /evalue="1.70E-11"
                     /label="PKSI-DH_m2"
                     /locus_tag="input.path1.gene39"
                     /protein_end="910"
                     /protein_start="884"
                     /score="36.5"
                     /tool="antismash"
                     /translation="WLNEHCVGDDTVFPAAGYLAMAGEAV"
     PFAM_domain     complement(join(24974..25332,25400..25849,25907..26019,
                     26076..26104))
                     /aSDomain="Acyl_transf_1"
                     /aSTool="clusterhmmer"
                     /database="32.0"
                     /db_xref="PF00698.21"
                     /description="Acyl transferase domain"
                     /detection="hmmscan"
                     /domain_id="clusterhmmer_input.path1.gene39_0010"
                     /evalue="1.20E-48"
                     /label="input.path1.gene39"
                     /locus_tag="input.path1.gene39"
                     /protein_end="813"
                     /protein_start="496"
                     /score="166.3"
                     /tool="antismash"
                     /translation="FVFTGQGAQWVHMGRELLLDYPSVLANIREMDKVLQSLPHAPSWS
                     IEDVLVNVSDKNVLLEPEFSQPLCTALQVAVVDLLATWKIKPSAVVGHSSGELAAAYAA
                     GALTAKEAVIAAFYRGQVCKTPKKVGGMAAVGLGRDDVYPFLAAGVRIACENSGSSVTI
                     SGDLDALEEVMGKIKESKPDVLCRKLQVKAAYHSRDEYHELIAKHLTPKAPTIPFYSSV
                     KAKVLREGSDFAAKYWQDNLENPVLFHSATKLLLSKSKECSVHLEVGPHAALAGPLRQI
                     YKEGSDNINYVSALSRSKDDTVSFLSAVGQLHGLGV"
     aSDomain        complement(join(25034..25332,25400..25849,25907..26019,
                     26076..26101))
                     /ASF="Neither malonyl-CoA or methylmalonyl-CoA specific"
                     /ASF="found active site serine: True, scaffold matched
                     GHGE: True"
                     /aSDomain="PKS_AT"
                     /aSTool="nrps_pks_domains"
                     /database="nrpspksdomains.hmm"
                     /detection="hmmscan"
                     /domain_id="nrpspksdomains_input.path1.gene39_PKS_AT.1"
                     /evalue="7.20E-88"
                     /label="input.path1.gene39_PKS_AT.1"
                     /locus_tag="input.path1.gene39"
                     /protein_end="793"
                     /protein_start="497"
                     /score="286.5"
                     /specificity="consensus: pk"
                     /specificity="PKS signature: Malonyl-CoA"
                     /specificity="Minowa: mmal"
                     /tool="antismash"
                     /translation="VFTGQGAQWVHMGRELLLDYPSVLANIREMDKVLQSLPHAPSWSI
                     EDVLVNVSDKNVLLEPEFSQPLCTALQVAVVDLLATWKIKPSAVVGHSSGELAAAYAAG
                     ALTAKEAVIAAFYRGQVCKTPKKVGGMAAVGLGRDDVYPFLAAGVRIACENSGSSVTIS
                     GDLDALEEVMGKIKESKPDVLCRKLQVKAAYHSRDEYHELIAKHLTPKAPTIPFYSSVK
                     AKVLREGSDFAAKYWQDNLENPVLFHSATKLLLSKSKECSVHLEVGPHAALAGPLRQIY
                     KEGSDNINYVSALSR"
     CDS_motif       complement(25181..25225)
                     /aSTool="nrps_pks_domains"
                     /database="abmotifs"
                     /detection="hmmscan"
                     /domain_id="nrpspksmotif_input.path1.gene39_0006"
                     /evalue="5.10E-03"
                     /label="PKSI-AT-mM_m8"
                     /locus_tag="input.path1.gene39"
                     /protein_end="744"
                     /protein_start="729"
                     /score="9.7"
                     /tool="antismash"
                     /translation="AAKYWQDNLENPVLF"
     CDS_motif       complement(25653..25739)
                     /aSTool="nrps_pks_domains"
                     /database="abmotifs"
                     /detection="hmmscan"
                     /domain_id="nrpspksmotif_input.path1.gene39_0005"
                     /evalue="2.40E-10"
                     /label="PKSI-AT-mM_m3"
                     /locus_tag="input.path1.gene39"
                     /protein_end="609"
                     /protein_start="580"
                     /score="32.8"
                     /tool="antismash"
                     /translation="IKPSAVVGHSSGELAAAYAAGALTAKEAV"
     CDS_motif       complement(join(25995..26019,26076..26104))
                     /aSTool="nrps_pks_domains"
                     /database="abmotifs"
                     /detection="hmmscan"
                     /domain_id="nrpspksmotif_input.path1.gene39_0004"
                     /evalue="7.60E-07"
                     /label="PKSI-AT-mM_m1"
                     /locus_tag="input.path1.gene39"
                     /protein_end="514"
                     /protein_start="496"
                     /score="21.3"
                     /tool="antismash"
                     /translation="FVFTGQGAQWVHMGRELL"
     PFAM_domain     complement(join(26174..26520,26574..26586))
                     /aSDomain="KAsynt_C_assoc"
                     /aSTool="clusterhmmer"
                     /database="32.0"
                     /db_xref="PF16197.5"
                     /description="Ketoacyl-synthetase C-terminal extension"
                     /detection="hmmscan"
                     /domain_id="clusterhmmer_input.path1.gene39_0009"
                     /evalue="3.80E-22"
                     /label="input.path1.gene39"
                     /locus_tag="input.path1.gene39"
                     /protein_end="473"
                     /protein_start="353"
                     /score="78.9"
                     /tool="antismash"
                     /translation="PNPRIPWKDLKLTVPTWPTPWPENKAERMSVNSYGIGGSNVHFVI
                     DSAASFGITPRVPKVAAAEAPKKSLLLFSANHEDSLKRASENVKEYLSLHSDRADDAAY
                     TLASRREHMKLRNFAV"
     aSDomain        complement(join(26390..26520,26574..26697,26755..26837,
                     26901..27019,27083..27275,27339..27454,27508..27700,
                     27865..27874))
                     /ASF="found active site cysteine: True, scaffold matched
                     GSSS: False"
                     /ASF="found active site histidines: True"
                     /aSDomain="PKS_KS"
                     /aSTool="nrps_pks_domains"
                     /database="nrpspksdomains.hmm"
                     /detection="hmmscan"
                     /domain_id="nrpspksdomains_input.path1.gene39_PKS_KS.1"
                     /evalue="3.90E-115"
                     /label="input.path1.gene39_PKS_KS.1"
                     /locus_tag="input.path1.gene39"
                     /protein_end="401"
                     /protein_start="78"
                     /score="376.9"
                     /tool="antismash"
                     /translation="TPREAFENAGETEWRSKNIGTYSGLFTEDWQEMAHRDNQDYNAHR
                     VLGGTDFALPNRVAYEYDLKGPSMVIKTACSSAGIALHEALEAIREEKITAAIITGSNL
                     IMAPGLNISLTLLGSLSPEGSSKSFDASADGYARGEAVSALYIKRLDEAIKDGNPIRAV
                     IRASATNADGKSNGITMPEGEAHERLIRQAYGSIGLDMAGTAMIEAHGTGTKVGDPIEV
                     GAIGNCWGKDGIFIGASKPNLGHSEGAAALTGVMKAVVSLENRTILPNIKFDNPNPRIP
                     WKDLKLTVPTWPTPWPENKAERMSVNSYGIGGSNVHFVIDSA"
     PFAM_domain     complement(join(26593..26697,26755..26837,26901..27019,
                     27083..27111))
                     /aSDomain="Ketoacyl-synt_C"
                     /aSTool="clusterhmmer"
                     /database="32.0"
                     /db_xref="PF02801.22"
                     /description="Beta-ketoacyl synthase, C-terminal domain"
                     /detection="hmmscan"
                     /domain_id="clusterhmmer_input.path1.gene39_0008"
                     /evalue="3.40E-31"
                     /label="input.path1.gene39"
                     /locus_tag="input.path1.gene39"
                     /protein_end="351"
                     /protein_start="239"
                     /score="107.7"
                     /tool="antismash"
                     /translation="AVIRASATNADGKSNGITMPEGEAHERLIRQAYGSIGLDMAGTAM
                     IEAHGTGTKVGDPIEVGAIGNCWGKDGIFIGASKPNLGHSEGAAALTGVMKAVVSLENR
                     TILPNIKF"
     CDS_motif       complement(join(26806..26837,26901..26913))
                     /aSTool="nrps_pks_domains"
                     /database="abmotifs"
                     /detection="hmmscan"
                     /domain_id="nrpspksmotif_input.path1.gene39_0003"
                     /evalue="2.20E-04"
                     /label="PKSI-KS_m5"
                     /locus_tag="input.path1.gene39"
                     /protein_end="299"
                     /protein_start="284"
                     /score="13.3"
                     /tool="antismash"
                     /translation="IEAHGTGTKVGDPIE"
     PFAM_domain     complement(join(27136..27275,27339..27454,27508..27700,
                     27865..27958,28008..28019))
                     /aSDomain="ketoacyl-synt"
                     /aSTool="clusterhmmer"
                     /database="32.0"
                     /db_xref="PF00109.26"
                     /description="Beta-ketoacyl synthase, N-terminal domain"
                     /detection="hmmscan"
                     /domain_id="clusterhmmer_input.path1.gene39_0007"
                     /evalue="7.70E-30"
                     /label="input.path1.gene39"
                     /locus_tag="input.path1.gene39"
                     /protein_end="231"
                     /protein_start="46"
                     /score="104.3"
                     /tool="antismash"
                     /translation="TFDTAASVTTEIYTTSSTTRATPAQSFQKIGTTPREAFENAGETE
                     WRSKNIGTYSGLFTEDWQEMAHRDNQDYNAHRVLGGTDFALPNRVAYEYDLKGPSMVIK
                     TACSSAGIALHEALEAIREEKITAAIITGSNLIMAPGLNISLTLLGSLSPEGSSKSFDA
                     SADGYARGEAVSALYIKRLDEA"
     CDS_motif       complement(27172..27210)
                     /aSTool="nrps_pks_domains"
                     /database="abmotifs"
                     /detection="hmmscan"
                     /domain_id="nrpspksmotif_input.path1.gene39_0002"
                     /evalue="9.50E-04"
                     /label="PKSI-KS_m4"
                     /locus_tag="input.path1.gene39"
                     /protein_end="219"
                     /protein_start="206"
                     /score="12.4"
                     /tool="antismash"
                     /translation="FDASADGYARGEA"
     CDS_motif       complement(join(27415..27454,27508..27515))
                     /aSTool="nrps_pks_domains"
                     /database="abmotifs"
                     /detection="hmmscan"
                     /domain_id="nrpspksmotif_input.path1.gene39_0001"
                     /evalue="3.40E-04"
                     /label="PKSI-KS_m3"
                     /locus_tag="input.path1.gene39"
                     /protein_end="159"
                     /protein_start="143"
                     /score="13.1"
                     /tool="antismash"
                     /translation="GPSMVIKTACSSAGIA"
     CDS             join(34497..34890,34944..35177,35269..35294)
                     /Name="input.path1.gene40"
                     /gene="input.path1.gene40"
                     /gene_functions="biosynthetic-additional
                     (rule-based-clusters) p450"
                     /gene_kind="biosynthetic-additional"
                     /sec_met_domain="p450 (E-value: 6.1e-12, bitscore: 37.6,
                     seeds: 50, tool: rule-based-clusters)"
                     /source="GlimmerHMM"
                     /transl_table=1
                     /translation="MVARLVAGVFVGSRFASDDEWTKLSLGLATDLVYARDAIKKWPTW
                     LQPIAGPFLKDIRRVNTQLTKMAKMLKPVIENSVLEGTQSYRQTLYDDQKIDLEHGGGE
                     PEGTFMSWVLSRLNTADPEVIARVQLSLSFASINTTTNALCFIVIDLGARPEYIQPLRE
                     EIEQVIQEDNVQEDENGVLRFKQASLNKLWKLDSFMKESSRLSKNGTDNAFYGS"
     PFAM_domain     join(34629..34890,34944..35167)
                     /aSDomain="p450"
                     /aSTool="clusterhmmer"
                     /database="32.0"
                     /db_xref="PF00067.22"
                     /db_xref="GO:0005506"
                     /db_xref="GO:0016705"
                     /db_xref="GO:0020037"
                     /db_xref="GO:0055114"
                     /description="Cytochrome P450"
                     /detection="hmmscan"
                     /domain_id="clusterhmmer_input.path1.gene40_0016"
                     /evalue="1.00E-09"
                     /gene_ontologies="GO:0005506: iron ion binding"
                     /gene_ontologies="GO:0016705: oxidoreductase activity,
                     acting on paired donors, with incorporation or reduction of
                     molecular oxygen"
                     /gene_ontologies="GO:0020037: heme binding"
                     /gene_ontologies="GO:0055114: oxidation-reduction process"
                     /label="input.path1.gene40"
                     /locus_tag="input.path1.gene40"
                     /protein_end="206"
                     /protein_start="44"
                     /score="37.7"
                     /tool="antismash"
                     /translation="WLQPIAGPFLKDIRRVNTQLTKMAKMLKPVIENSVLEGTQSYRQT
                     LYDDQKIDLEHGGGEPEGTFMSWVLSRLNTADPEVIARVQLSLSFASINTTTNALCFIV
                     IDLGARPEYIQPLREEIEQVIQEDNVQEDENGVLRFKQASLNKLWKLDSFMKESSRLS"
     CDS             complement(join(36200..36574,36631..36791,36841..36861,
                     37397..37492,37549..37723,37783..37840,37888..38162))
                     /Name="input.path1.gene41"
                     /gene="input.path1.gene41"
                     /gene_functions="transport (smcogs) SMCOG1005:Drug
                     resistance transporter, EmrB/QacA (Score: 122.9; E-value:
                     2e-37)"
                     /gene_kind="transport"
                     /source="GlimmerHMM"
                     /transl_table=1
                     /translation="MSTSSPEADIEDSQPGEKQAEQPSPPPAAPPAKEPEYAHGFKLFN
                     ILAALTLVTFLMLLDGTIVVAAAPRITDDFKSLNDIGWYGAAYQLGSASAVFQPLSGKM
                     YMKFVPKWTFLGFFFIFELGSLICGLANSSAMLIVGRVIAGLGTSGILNGALLIISECA
                     PMHKRPTLIGIVMGIGQLGLASGPLFGGLLTEFATWRWSLSSGPIMGVVGYYIPVALFA
                     TVLLSIGSGLISTFTPDTSTGKWIGYQILYGVGRGLGLQMPILAVQNTVPPQQMPLAMS
                     LTIFSQSFGAAVFLSIAELIFSNSFRTLLMKEAPSVDAQKVVEAGATAFRKFVSGSDLA
                     GVLVAYADSIDRVFYMAAAMGVGCFVFAFGMGWKSLKKKPAAPSKA"
     PFAM_domain     complement(join(36784..36791,36841..36861,37397..37492,
                     37549..37723,37783..37840,37888..38012))
                     /aSDomain="MFS_1"
                     /aSTool="clusterhmmer"
                     /database="32.0"
                     /db_xref="PF07690.16"
                     /db_xref="GO:0055085"
                     /description="Major Facilitator Superfamily"
                     /detection="hmmscan"
                     /domain_id="clusterhmmer_input.path1.gene41_0017"
                     /evalue="6.60E-24"
                     /gene_ontologies="GO:0055085: transmembrane transport"
                     /label="input.path1.gene41"
                     /locus_tag="input.path1.gene41"
                     /protein_end="211"
                     /protein_start="50"
                     /score="84.5"
                     /tool="antismash"
                     /translation="TLVTFLMLLDGTIVVAAAPRITDDFKSLNDIGWYGAAYQLGSASA
                     VFQPLSGKMYMKFVPKWTFLGFFFIFELGSLICGLANSSAMLIVGRVIAGLGTSGILNG
                     ALLIISECAPMHKRPTLIGIVMGIGQLGLASGPLFGGLLTEFATWRWSLSSGPIMGV"
     CDS             join(39467..39685,39745..39864,39912..40002,40026..40127,
                     40140..40220,40386..40847,40901..41316)
                     /Name="input.path1.gene42"
                     /gene="input.path1.gene42"
                     /gene_functions="biosynthetic-additional
                     (rule-based-clusters) p450"
                     /gene_functions="biosynthetic-additional (smcogs)
                     SMCOG1034:cytochrome P450 (Score: 144; E-value: 1.1e-43)"
                     /gene_kind="biosynthetic-additional"
                     /sec_met_domain="p450 (E-value: 1e-44, bitscore: 145.6,
                     seeds: 50, tool: rule-based-clusters)"
                     /source="GlimmerHMM"
                     /transl_table=1
                     /translation="MTIPNSLQEFVASRSPIQVILIASALTSVVYFILHSLTSKKTSDT
                     IPIYTPQGDYKKRWSYDNPHALQEAYTQNKKSLFKIWTSQGHWLALPARYLDELKMQPD
                     TKFPSALQNFFLGPYLWPVEKWKLDYVHKGLHKDLNKHLRCVQVANSPSQASMFADARE
                     GANTLTPAEFPVCKAIGTEMSTGAHALRLDSSESPSHGSKASKLRVFHPALRPLVQYFI
                     PELRDVWRCNKRAKELLAPIIAEKIEQEQATDYKKPVDSIEWIRDDANDPSYKNDPHLH
                     AILQLILAALSVNTTSQLITNCIYNLATYPEYADVLREEFKAALEEAGGEWTMDSMSKL
                     EKTDSFIKETLRHAGHLTLTFQREAKTTLTLKDGTQIPAGSTVFFPTNAVNFDATLYNN
                     PEQFDPLRFFNLRHSSPENEKKFQLTSITAEQMQFGMGRHACPGRAIASHQVKLILAYL
                     LNRYDFKLKEGQGRPKTVLFQTNQFPDPQGEIMFRDRA"
     PFAM_domain     join(40412..40847,40901..41250)
                     /aSDomain="p450"
                     /aSTool="clusterhmmer"
                     /database="32.0"
                     /db_xref="PF00067.22"
                     /db_xref="GO:0005506"
                     /db_xref="GO:0016705"
                     /db_xref="GO:0020037"
                     /db_xref="GO:0055114"
                     /description="Cytochrome P450"
                     /detection="hmmscan"
                     /domain_id="clusterhmmer_input.path1.gene42_0018"
                     /evalue="2.00E-42"
                     /gene_ontologies="GO:0005506: iron ion binding"
                     /gene_ontologies="GO:0016705: oxidoreductase activity,
                     acting on paired donors, with incorporation or reduction of
                     molecular oxygen"
                     /gene_ontologies="GO:0020037: heme binding"
                     /gene_ontologies="GO:0055114: oxidation-reduction process"
                     /label="input.path1.gene42"
                     /locus_tag="input.path1.gene42"
                     /protein_end="475"
                     /protein_start="213"
                     /score="145.5"
                     /tool="antismash"
                     /translation="LRPLVQYFIPELRDVWRCNKRAKELLAPIIAEKIEQEQATDYKKP
                     VDSIEWIRDDANDPSYKNDPHLHAILQLILAALSVNTTSQLITNCIYNLATYPEYADVL
                     REEFKAALEEAGGEWTMDSMSKLEKTDSFIKETLRHAGHLTLTFQREAKTTLTLKDGTQ
                     IPAGSTVFFPTNAVNFDATLYNNPEQFDPLRFFNLRHSSPENEKKFQLTSITAEQMQFG
                     MGRHACPGRAIASHQVKLILAYLLNRYDFKLKEGQGRPKT"
     CDS             complement(join(41414..41426,41870..42120,42180..42765,
                     42827..42987))
                     /NRPS_PKS="Domain: PKS_ER (22-331). E-value: 3.3e-45.
                     Score: 146.3. Matches aSDomain:
                     nrpspksdomains_input.path1.gene43_PKS_ER.1"
                     /NRPS_PKS="type: other"
                     /Name="input.path1.gene43"
                     /gene="input.path1.gene43"
                     /gene_functions="biosynthetic-additional (smcogs)
                     SMCOG1028:crotonyl-CoA reductase / alcohol dehydrogenase
                     (Score: 227.5; E-value: 3.9e-69)"
                     /gene_kind="biosynthetic-additional"
                     /source="GlimmerHMM"
                     /transl_table=1
                     /translation="MANASIPSRMNGVQMQHFGGPEVLQYKTDLAVPSPGSGEILVKNE
                     FIGINYVDVYWRTGMFGAARNGIIGREAEGKIVSVGTGNVGKFKVGDRVVWLSYGSYAE
                     FTAVPASLAFPVPSDVEPGMGAAALLQGLFALILVEKNVRVKPGDWVLVHAAAGGVGLW
                     LCQLLKAQGARTIGTASTAEKLAIAKEHGADYVINYKEESDLVARVEEITQGHGVDIVL
                     DGIGKDQTWNNVLVVAQHGTIVTYGATSGYPGQMPYSELAAKKARFIGPGECSLMGTIG
                     NNVHPWCTKLFDIMVKQNIKIRIHDTYPLSEMRKVHEDLEARKTIGKVLVKPPAV"
     aSDomain        complement(join(41875..42120,42180..42765,42827..42921))
                     /ASF="ER configuration inconclusive"
                     /aSDomain="PKS_ER"
                     /aSTool="nrps_pks_domains"
                     /database="nrpspksdomains.hmm"
                     /detection="hmmscan"
                     /domain_id="nrpspksdomains_input.path1.gene43_PKS_ER.1"
                     /evalue="3.30E-45"
                     /label="input.path1.gene43_PKS_ER.1"
                     /locus_tag="input.path1.gene43"
                     /protein_end="331"
                     /protein_start="22"
                     /score="146.3"
                     /tool="antismash"
                     /translation="VLQYKTDLAVPSPGSGEILVKNEFIGINYVDVYWRTGMFGAARNG
                     IIGREAEGKIVSVGTGNVGKFKVGDRVVWLSYGSYAEFTAVPASLAFPVPSDVEPGMGA
                     AALLQGLFALILVEKNVRVKPGDWVLVHAAAGGVGLWLCQLLKAQGARTIGTASTAEKL
                     AIAKEHGADYVINYKEESDLVARVEEITQGHGVDIVLDGIGKDQTWNNVLVVAQHGTIV
                     TYGATSGYPGQMPYSELAAKKARFIGPGECSLMGTIGNNVHPWCTKLFDIMVKQNIKIR
                     IHDTYPLSEMRKVHEDLEARKTIGKVLV"
     aSModule        41875..42921
                     /domains="nrpspksdomains_input.path1.gene43_PKS_ER.1"
                     /incomplete
                     /locus_tags="input.path1.gene43"
                     /tool="antismash"
                     /type="pks"
     PFAM_domain     complement(join(42046..42120,42180..42452))
                     /aSDomain="ADH_zinc_N"
                     /aSTool="clusterhmmer"
                     /database="32.0"
                     /db_xref="PF00107.26"
                     /db_xref="GO:0055114"
                     /description="Zinc-binding dehydrogenase"
                     /detection="hmmscan"
                     /domain_id="clusterhmmer_input.path1.gene43_0020"
                     /evalue="4.00E-27"
                     /gene_ontologies="GO:0055114: oxidation-reduction process"
                     /label="input.path1.gene43"
                     /locus_tag="input.path1.gene43"
                     /protein_end="274"
                     /protein_start="158"
                     /score="94.8"
                     /tool="antismash"
                     /translation="GVGLWLCQLLKAQGARTIGTASTAEKLAIAKEHGADYVINYKEES
                     DLVARVEEITQGHGVDIVLDGIGKDQTWNNVLVVAQHGTIVTYGATSGYPGQMPYSELA
                     AKKARFIGPGEC"
     CDS_motif       complement(42261..42290)
                     /aSTool="nrps_pks_domains"
                     /database="abmotifs"
                     /detection="hmmscan"
                     /domain_id="nrpspksmotif_input.path1.gene43_0003"
                     /evalue="1.70E-03"
                     /label="PKSI-ER_m7"
                     /locus_tag="input.path1.gene43"
                     /protein_end="222"
                     /protein_start="212"
                     /score="11.1"
                     /tool="antismash"
                     /translation="TQGHGVDIVL"
     CDS_motif       complement(42333..42362)
                     /aSTool="nrps_pks_domains"
                     /database="abmotifs"
                     /detection="hmmscan"
                     /domain_id="nrpspksmotif_input.path1.gene43_0002"
                     /evalue="5.80E+00"
                     /label="PKSI-ER_m7"
                     /locus_tag="input.path1.gene43"
                     /protein_end="198"
                     /protein_start="188"
                     /score="0.6"
                     /tool="antismash"
                     /translation="KEHGADYVIN"
     CDS_motif       complement(42441..42485)
                     /aSTool="nrps_pks_domains"
                     /database="abmotifs"
                     /detection="hmmscan"
                     /domain_id="nrpspksmotif_input.path1.gene43_0001"
                     /evalue="4.50E-06"
                     /label="PKSI-ER_m5"
                     /locus_tag="input.path1.gene43"
                     /protein_end="162"
                     /protein_start="147"
                     /score="19.2"
                     /tool="antismash"
                     /translation="GDWVLVHAAAGGVGL"
     PFAM_domain     complement(join(42639..42765,42827..42876))
                     /aSDomain="ADH_N"
                     /aSTool="clusterhmmer"
                     /database="32.0"
                     /db_xref="PF08240.12"
                     /db_xref="GO:0055114"
                     /description="Alcohol dehydrogenase GroES-like domain"
                     /detection="hmmscan"
                     /domain_id="clusterhmmer_input.path1.gene43_0019"
                     /evalue="5.30E-06"
                     /gene_ontologies="GO:0055114: oxidation-reduction process"
                     /label="input.path1.gene43"
                     /locus_tag="input.path1.gene43"
                     /protein_end="96"
                     /protein_start="37"
                     /score="26.3"
                     /tool="antismash"
                     /translation="GEILVKNEFIGINYVDVYWRTGMFGAARNGIIGREAEGKIVSVGT
                     GNVGKFKVGDRVVW"
     CDS             complement(join(44935..45063,45223..45756))
                     /NRPS_PKS="Domain: PKS_KR (44-169). E-value: 2.9e-07.
                     Score: 22.3. Matches aSDomain:
                     nrpspksdomains_input.path1.gene44_PKS_KR.1"
                     /NRPS_PKS="type: other"
                     /Name="input.path1.gene44"
                     /gene="input.path1.gene44"
                     /gene_functions="biosynthetic-additional (smcogs)
                     SMCOG1001:short-chain dehydrogenase/reductase SDR (Score:
                     74.7; E-value: 1.4e-22)"
                     /gene_kind="biosynthetic-additional"
                     /phase="0"
                     /source="GlimmerHMM"
                     /transl_table=1
                     /translation="MEMDKTQLGSLIAELQKTNFTPTVHRTVYPAISPTRPELNQSGRV
                     VLISGGGTGIGKAISQSFLAASASHVVIIGRRLEVLEATAAELRGALPKHSSSTVLTYK
                     GDMTSKPDIDSIFDDLATKGLAVDVLVLNAAKFPTPGPMLDLGMDELWTHMEANVKGPM
                     LLAERFLKQNAEKKKLLAQQVGRENLQVVHMHPGTVYADSIKNVGLSEDVFATDERK"
     PFAM_domain     complement(45238..45624)
                     /aSDomain="adh_short"
                     /aSTool="clusterhmmer"
                     /database="32.0"
                     /db_xref="PF00106.25"
                     /description="short chain dehydrogenase"
                     /detection="hmmscan"
                     /domain_id="clusterhmmer_input.path1.gene44_0021"
                     /evalue="2.70E-16"
                     /label="input.path1.gene44"
                     /locus_tag="input.path1.gene44"
                     /protein_end="173"
                     /protein_start="44"
                     /score="59.6"
                     /tool="antismash"
                     /translation="VVLISGGGTGIGKAISQSFLAASASHVVIIGRRLEVLEATAAELR
                     GALPKHSSSTVLTYKGDMTSKPDIDSIFDDLATKGLAVDVLVLNAAKFPTPGPMLDLGM
                     DELWTHMEANVKGPMLLAERFLKQN"
     aSDomain        complement(45250..45624)
                     /aSDomain="PKS_KR"
                     /aSTool="nrps_pks_domains"
                     /database="nrpspksdomains.hmm"
                     /detection="hmmscan"
                     /domain_id="nrpspksdomains_input.path1.gene44_PKS_KR.1"
                     /evalue="2.90E-07"
                     /label="input.path1.gene44_PKS_KR.1"
                     /locus_tag="input.path1.gene44"
                     /protein_end="169"
                     /protein_start="44"
                     /score="22.3"
                     /specificity="KR activity: inactive"
                     /specificity="KR stereochemistry: C1"
                     /tool="antismash"
                     /translation="VVLISGGGTGIGKAISQSFLAASASHVVIIGRRLEVLEATAAELR
                     GALPKHSSSTVLTYKGDMTSKPDIDSIFDDLATKGLAVDVLVLNAAKFPTPGPMLDLGM
                     DELWTHMEANVKGPMLLAERF"
     aSModule        45250..45624
                     /domains="nrpspksdomains_input.path1.gene44_PKS_KR.1"
                     /incomplete
                     /locus_tags="input.path1.gene44"
                     /tool="antismash"
                     /type="pks"
     CDS_motif       complement(45526..45624)
                     /aSTool="nrps_pks_domains"
                     /database="abmotifs"
                     /detection="hmmscan"
                     /domain_id="nrpspksmotif_input.path1.gene44_0001"
                     /evalue="4.20E-05"
                     /label="PKSI-KR_m1"
                     /locus_tag="input.path1.gene44"
                     /protein_end="77"
                     /protein_start="44"
                     /score="16.2"
                     /tool="antismash"
                     /translation="VVLISGGGTGIGKAISQSFLAASASHVVIIGRR"
ORIGIN
        1 agaacagcac tggctatttg ggtgcggatt gactgagaca attcaggtgg caatgatgtc
       61 atccggactg tggcggagct ctggggatca atatgatgta gaggctctct gtagaggacg
      121 ttgagtgtgg agcggagcgg cgtagtatcg ggaggcgggc actaagcccc acccgctagg
      181 taagctcagt catccgaatt caatgtgtca tcaactgcct tcactgtcat cgaacagaaa
      241 acagctgaaa acactgacgc cgatggaata aaagtctttc ggagtaacca tggcattcct
      301 gtcgcattct atcccatggc ataccctttc gttgatgttt gagtacaagg acagctccaa
      361 ccctggccct caacatcctg agttttccac gaagagcgca cccgatcaac acaagcaact
      421 cgactatttt gttgaaaaat tccaaaacac aattcgcgag cactctactg gagagcgtaa
      481 taaatatcgg accagtaaag actatgcaga acgggcgcaa gagtgggttt ggtcagacaa
      541 aaagaacgat gtcgctggac aagaaattcc catcgaaaaa ggtttagaga gcgatagaag
      601 ctgtccagag gatctggtga tgcgaaatgc agaactacgt cagttaacag gtagatcgtg
      661 gcagagggcc tctcccgagg atcggccagt ttatccaccg gacttcgcta cgagatatat
      721 ggcatatgaa tctattgatt ctggtgggcc atatgggcgg gagggtatag tccaagaatt
      781 ctcccaaatt gatgcttggg tggacgttgt ggaacggaac actcactact ccacttgcac
      841 cgatgacgag cgcaatagac tttggctgga taccaagtct tgctcggaca ttcttcgtct
      901 tctagtcatt gattccgcca caacagacga tgtggagaaa agaacgcata tgatcgaaac
      961 actattcctt ctggcacacc acccgaaaat aggcctgaag cctttcctcc gcgatgggat
     1021 gagttgctgt aatatcaacg ctggcatgac ttctcttgtg gagaaaacgc ttcccgcgtt
     1081 tatctatctc aatcttttat ggacatatat cgatggctgc ctagattcgc cattgctgcg
     1141 acctcgcgac cacgtacatc ggtatcaacc gagctactac cgcagcgata gcttcacaag
     1201 cttggtgcct cgtcctgcgt acatgaatac tctaagtttt agcaatttgc tagagtctgt
     1261 tttgaaagaa cacggccata tcatcgagca tgttttcttc attcctcttt tcgcatccta
     1321 caccagcggg gtgccctctc gctacctcac ttctcgtgtt tcacgacagt tcgaagataa
     1381 gaaaatcgag cgagacgttt ttaccaacct atcgacgctg aaagacgcat tgaagagcat
     1441 gtggaagatc gtcatctact gcgatatgat cttcgaagat atcggggagc ccatcaactg
     1501 gagacgcagc attatctcct cgcttgccga gctatttcca ggaaagactg gtctcgaaaa
     1561 gatcttgggc aagagttggt gggaatacac cgatgagtag atatcgtagc atgcgccagg
     1621 cccaatgaat gtggtaaatg tgggcggtaa gcgaatcggg ggccgggtaa aacgcccgtc
     1681 tgcacgaacg tggtctggct catgctggac tacatgcacc cgcagaaccg caccattcgt
     1741 ttgactctat ctgagaaaaa agcatcggag cagtgtcccc gtattgcgtt ggtcgcatta
     1801 ggcaatctag taagagtacg ccccgcagga agttgcgcaa cagttattag cgagtgaaat
     1861 aggaagctat atatcatctc acacggcttt tgcattggtg ttgtcctatt tatttctctt
     1921 cctcgaaaat ccatcaaagc gctttttact gtgcttatat ttgatttgct tcctatcctt
     1981 tgaagataca cgaaaatcgt tctcgtagcc agatttgatc ctttgacgga ccaacggcca
     2041 gctatgaaga aagagctctc tctttcacct gctgaaaccc caatttatct tgaagatgcc
     2101 gtgccctcag tacaagaggt cggaactgct tctgatcgcg aggccatgcg aagactaggc
     2161 aagcagcagc ttttcaaggt acgcagcctt attcgataga ccttcaaata gctgacgaaa
     2221 tgatagcgaa acttcggttc cgtgagcata tttggctttg caatggtcct gatgttgacg
     2281 tgggaagcca ttcttggcac cgtggcattt ggtcttggca acggaggccc ttctggtctt
     2341 ctatacacgt atattgcagt gtggctcgga tattcgctta ttgctatttc gatggcagaa
     2401 atggcatcca tggccccgta agtgctcgtt ttctccattc gcggacacgg ataaggctga
     2461 tcgtatccag gacagctgga ggccagtatc actggtgctc tgaatttgca cccaaaagat
     2521 accagaagca gatctcctac cttgtcggat ggctaggtgt tctaggctgg cagattggcg
     2581 ctacgctcgg ggcctttatc tctggaacca ttattcaggg attggtcgtc ttgagctgcc
     2641 cgacgtatga ttaccagcgt tggcatggga ctcttattgc catgctaatt acttctctgt
     2701 ctgcgctatt caatgtgttt ttagcggatt ggctgccatt tgtggagagt gtgatcctag
     2761 ctctccattt tctagcctgg attgcagttc tagttacatt gtgggtgctt gctcctcgca
     2821 caccacatac tgaagtctgg aattcttttg ttgatgccgg atggggaaac agtaagtttt
     2881 gtatgatttt ctgatataag gcgacttaca catactgcag cgggcgttgc ttgtttggtt
     2941 ggcatgataa cgaatgtcgg cgcttttatc ggatcggatg cacccgctca catggcagag
     3001 gaactaaaaa atgcttctaa gaccctccca aaggtcatga cttggacggt tttgcttaat
     3061 ggcgcaatgg gtctcatcac actcatgtaa aagtcttcat cgccgccttt attgagtctc
     3121 cgctaacagt tgcagtacct tttgctacac agtcggagat ctggaagctg ctatcaacac
     3181 gcccaccgga tatcccatta tcgaagtgtt ccattccgcg accggttctg ttgcagggac
     3241 tgccgggctc agtgcactgt tgatcattct taactttgtc aacaatctga ccaacatggc
     3301 cggctcatcg cgacaaagct ttgccttcgc ccgagatcgt ggtcttccat tttctacctg
     3361 gatttcccga gtttcacctc gatttcttgt tcctacaaac gccataatac tatcctcggt
     3421 catcgcttgc atattccact gtatcaacat cggctctgca atcgcgtgga atatcatcat
     3481 gtctcttggg accgttgcaa tagtatcatc ctatattatc tctattggat gcataacctg
     3541 gcgtcgcatt cgaaaacttc ctcttctacc cacgaacttc agtcttggat tatataccgg
     3601 cctcatcatc aattgcttgg ccctcacttt ctgtctcatt actttcgtct tcgcgttctt
     3661 cccacctgtt ccacatccct ctgctttcgt tatgaattgg gccatcgctg tttatgcagg
     3721 agtacttagc atagcggggg tgtattacgt cacgtgtgcg agacatcaat acaaggggcc
     3781 tgtggagtat gtgaggaaat cggtgtaaag gaattagaaa tacacattgg taaaacatgg
     3841 taaaatttag caacactaga gttgcgcaca aaatgggtaa attatcctaa cgaaagtttc
     3901 tgccaaagtt ccatccctag atatcgcaaa aagagtgtta aattaaattt tcattctgcc
     3961 cctggtcaat cttcattcca ttcattagtc tatctcatat tcaacattaa ttggtccgca
     4021 ctttactttt acacaaccgc gcacacacaa aaacactgtt ttagcggcac attaaggcac
     4081 cgatccttga ttgagagtcg cggggccccg cctgacagta gtagatcttt gggccacgaa
     4141 aggggggatt tgtgcgatat tagaaggtct ctgtactgca gaggtggatc tctgagcaac
     4201 attaggtagt ctttgggcag caggcgtcga cccttgagca gcagccgcag ttgccgaccc
     4261 tctagcagca gccgcggttg tcgaccctct aacagtagct gcagttgtcg accctggagc
     4321 agtagctgca ggtctctgag ctactggtat aggtgttaaa gcgatgcctg gggtatggct
     4381 gccaccactt ctgtttccat tcatttgttg gtaggaatgt ttatgcttcc tattccaggc
     4441 agcccataca ccgataaccg caacgatgat acttggcaga ccgagcccta taccaacacc
     4501 gagcgcaatt tcgttacttt tattatcgtc agatcccggg gattcggcgt ttgtttgcga
     4561 tggttcgggg ccggtggggg ttttagatgc attgagcgac ttgtcgtctc ctgcggctgc
     4621 ttggtggttg caatcataaa cggcgtcgca gatcacacca ttgtaccagc tgtacaattt
     4681 tgaaacgttg tattgccaac aattaaaagg tccaaagccg ttataaccta ttcctgcgag
     4741 gttcgttctg gtggacaagt tgacattgaa gaagataccg tcggggaaag ttgcgtaaac
     4801 ctgataaaac ccggtaccgt tgtggttcaa ccatgcagca gtgtgattgc gttgagtagg
     4861 tatgactgcg acgctctcgg gcgtagaatt tatgccgaga gagaagtatg ccatatgaga
     4921 gatgtgtata gattgttgag atatacagtt ggccaaaacg acatgttccc atgaattggc
     4981 gaggctccgg tacgccaaaa agcttgagcc gacaaaagat ggcaatatac taaaacgcat
     5041 ggctgaacgc agcaaaaatc aatcgaaaaa aggacaagag aattatgaga tgatggggct
     5101 tgagccgaag gaaacaaaac atctcgatgt atggatgtgc gttaaatatc aaaacgctag
     5161 acacgggggc cgaccccttc atggctcgta ttcgtgtttt cttagcaggg atccgacagg
     5221 tgctcgaggc gcgcttgcgt ttactccgca ctccgcatgt cttcaacaac gtgcgcaaga
     5281 gctgaaaaac ccagctgtag aaacaaggcc cggaaattat agatctcaag attccagcca
     5341 aagagatcgc gctgcttaag tttgtgtacc ggtaagtaga ttaacgagtt attagatgct
     5401 ctgattgcaa gcggaactat cttgcgagtt tgcgcaactt tgtgaactcg aggggagaag
     5461 ttccatctca ggcctacagt gaaccccttt catcggcaaa tgcatgaaga catgaaacat
     5521 cagcctcacg tcctcctcga ggctgtgccc aggcgccagc aggatgccac gagtgcattt
     5581 agtggagggc agcccccact tcgtgctgct gagccccacc ccaacagatt cctcaactgc
     5641 ttcaaagaag ggaatattgt aaacaaatgt tatattgaat gcagaatgac ctcatatcct
     5701 ttgatgttag cctatctttt atgtttcaag aactaaagat aatctcccca ctaccaacat
     5761 ggggctctta cacgtattat gtcatgttct tagtgtcaaa gatatgtact tatggccggc
     5821 ctcagacttt tctatcgttc ctttagcccc caaccgcaga tacataatct taataagccc
     5881 taatcgagtg cgcgcgtaga agctcgtatt ctccgaaaaa gcgcttgaac agccccagcc
     5941 ttgggcgaca gattagttat catgggaata cttcccagtg tttgattggt atgagattcc
     6001 gttgtcttgc aaacttctcc gaaccgattg tccaggcgtg aaacaaatct cgagcccatt
     6061 ctatgttgct aaaagtagtt gctaaaagta atgaatgggt agtgtgttga tgaaaagatg
     6121 tacgttattg cgatgttcat aattctattg ataatataat ccagattaga tgctatatta
     6181 cttgaatagt gattttctgg cacttcgata ccaattcatg tatcggatca atacatgtat
     6241 atcgcagaca ggcggaccct acgcgccgat ataggtcatc tccctcccca cctctattcg
     6301 cccgaaccag acatagtgtc tctaaaacaa aggtattcgt tgctgagcgg tggctggtca
     6361 agattggtac gcacaagata ttctcgggca tatcgtcggt gaaatcgaag gccacctcac
     6421 tctctgactc caaaaactgc gtttcgagct tttcatcttc gcctggtcta tgtatgtaac
     6481 gcactagtcg ggcattgtat ctccttctga gaggaacctc cccttgtaga agtactttca
     6541 ttgccatcca tgggccagtg atatggagga tagcactagt gacgtccgcg gcatcatcgc
     6601 cccctttgta ttctgcagag acacgacaat cgctttcttc aatgaaccaa tccctcacag
     6661 aatttcgatt actgtatgat cctccgaagt taccacaagc ccaggaccag gacggaatat
     6721 tactgtgtag aggtctgttc tgaaactggt cctggccaaa gataaatctt tcccaacata
     6781 gaccaaaccg aagatcttca ctccataggc ccgctagata ggggtgcggt atgtcggggc
     6841 gaagttgcac cagcatcgct tttacatcat ttaccagacc ggctagagca attaacctat
     6901 cggattgata tgtcaatttg gtgttactgt acatctgaac catgatgtac cagttttgca
     6961 acagtgctac gtatggatcc tcagcgatgg caggcatcgg tccacccagc aatcttttga
     7021 aatgtgatcg tgtgatagct ccacctgcct gattaggatg catctcgcag gcgtttcgtt
     7081 gccagcattc ccagtagatt tgactgcgac cgaaatgcgc aaccctagga gacaaaacgc
     7141 gctcttggta acaccatcca cgtttgactg tttccgcttc tttgtgccag agtatggagt
     7201 acgttcgaca gttttcacca tcgtgtcgaa acggtaccag ctgatcagta ttggttgctc
     7261 gaagacggac gaccgtgggc gcaatttgct cggcatttcg ctcgaaaaat agaccgctgc
     7321 tgtcattcaa acttgaaagt gctgataccg tcaaaactga gtttttatat acgttgtgca
     7381 tattgcctgc ttccgatcgc cagtctgctt cagagtcctg aattatgcaa agcctgtcaa
     7441 tccataggta ttcaacctgg agtctttcta taacgcggat ggcgtcttgg aacgtcctcg
     7501 gcagaagttt gatggagttc ggtgatcgca attcgtcgat attagaacta agcaacctga
     7561 aagtcttctc tactggttgg tcaccccaaa tataagataa ggccacatat ttggagtttg
     7621 gcggacactc ttcacgaaga acaacattat aacttggagg cgtctgtgta cgatcgattc
     7681 ggatgagtct tgtggggagg aatctgtcgt agtctgttat acagtcgtga tgtatattac
     7741 aatcgtctat ccatcgttcg agcaacttcc aagtcctagg gctgtctgta gaactgtcta
     7801 cctcgtactg aacattgctc tcttcgtcgt ctttagctac gggtacgaaa actgaatcat
     7861 actcgggaaa atcgagacac cttgtgtaca tgacgagatt ttcgtgttcg actgagatcc
     7921 ggaatgtaga gaaataatcg taattacatg cggtatcatg tgtcttaatt gtgcctaatc
     7981 tgtagtccca ggaaatgaga gtgcatacat cgcacccttg ctgagaagac tttgtgattg
     8041 attccagcgt atgatgatgt gcatacacat agttctcaat ttcgagatgc tgagaagccg
     8101 gagactcgct gtgtgttaca cgtgcgagac gagttgtttt ggtagggtcg gacgtaccat
     8161 cgagtgacgt ttgacatatc ccacataaca tgatgactgc ttttaccttt gggaggggag
     8221 atatcccacc tagtcatgta ttatgatatc aagaagtgtg cgagaaagag aaggggagtg
     8281 aagtactttt cgcctgcggg gtaacgagat atcaacacca acgttatggt ggggattctg
     8341 acatgtaagg atgcatacgc gacctcgctt ccctcatttt gccgcatgtc tgggttcaag
     8401 tcttggcgta ctgtttaagt atcgcttcga tctggaaaga gatacagtca tcttgctaaa
     8461 tatgtactgc cggccaatca caactagtcc ccaaatacag cgccgttcac ttgttcaggc
     8521 tttgagcatc tgaatgtaga ctagtgtcga aatgttcttt gaagggcgcg tttatgctgc
     8581 cgtcagccgg gcggtagcga ggtcatgtga ccagacatta gcccaagatc cagtcatcaa
     8641 atagatctct ccccgcatct gtacatcatc ttcaacctcc tctggtagtc gaaaataatc
     8701 accttgtcac aaggaaaggt ccttctgaac aatcatgtca accacgacgg tacagacctt
     8761 ggcaccatca ttagccgtgg aactggagga tcgcaacccg aaccattctc aaaatgagac
     8821 cgagcagctc cgcgctctcg aaacagaccc caacgtagac gcgataatgc acgcctccct
     8881 gctcgctgac tcagaagttc ccgacggggg ttatggctgg gtggttgtct tctccggagc
     8941 cgtaatcttc tggtggttta tgggctcagt ttacacatgg ggggtgatgc aagcggcctt
     9001 agttgagcag aaaaactatc aaccagccac actttcgttc gtggggtcta tggtgcctgc
     9061 tttgggggcg actctagcga taccaaacgc cacactcatc agaaaagtgg gtgctcggat
     9121 tactggtctt ttcggaatgt tgcttctcgg cctgggaagc attcttgcgg gatttgcagt
     9181 tgatagtata ccgggattat tcatgacgtg gggccttgtg tgtggacttg gtgctagcct
     9241 ttgctttatg gtaagattta atgagcccta gttttataga tggcaaatct cgtgctaaca
     9301 ttcgaaaaga ccgcttctat tatcccagcg cagtacttca aagccaagcg tggaatcgcg
     9361 aatggtattg tctatgccgg tggcggattg ggcggcacag ccgtgagttt cttactcaat
     9421 acactaattg acaatgtcgg catctcttgg tcattccgaa tcctcggatt catgatacta
     9481 gcgacgggat taccggcagc ctatctgatg aaagagcgcg tacccatccg caaggcccaa
     9541 ttcgtggaat ggaacctctt caaggatccg aaattctccc tcgtatttgc cgtcggggtt
     9601 ctcagtacat tcccgctctt tgttccaccg ttctttctac ctttatacag caagtcgctt
     9661 gggctctcct ctactacagg tgctgcttta gttgcggcat tcaacttctg ctctgctata
     9721 ggccgtctcg gttctggttg ggcgtgcgat aaactcgggt cattgaccac gctatttctg
     9781 acgctcatct tcagctcgat cagtctgatg gtcatgtggc ctctttctac ctctatcggt
     9841 ccactcattg tttttatcat catcaatggt atggccaacg gtggattctt ttctacaatg
     9901 cccacagtag tgggtaatgt ctttggctcc gcgcgggtgg gtgttgcgat gggcatgatt
     9961 gttagcgggt ggattggagg gtacctcatg gtaagctcct tggattacaa tcacatatcc
    10021 agaaaatcta tgctaatgca cattccacta gggcgcgccg atcgccgggt acattctgga
    10081 tgcctctgga ggcgagaata acggaaccgg ggcctatcgt ccagctatat tctatgctgg
    10141 tggcttgaca gtcattgcta ctgttcttgc ggctgtcgtt agacttcggg tcgaccgaaa
    10201 tttgaaaaag atggtgtaat gaccaatatg tgaaagggaa atgcagcgtg tatttccaac
    10261 atgtctcgac tccgctgcaa ttcgtattgc ttttttgtat atttacattg tatttccatt
    10321 gttactaatt tgttcagctc ataacaaatt atctgatcat atcttttcta atctcgtagt
    10381 ctcaccaatt gcgacatgcg cagccttctc atttaaaaca gcttccactt tctcaggatc
    10441 aaccaaatgt tggctcttgt ctttctcaaa taccattgcc acttcctcaa gactctttcc
    10501 tttcgtttca ggaaagagaa accagattgc gacgaaaaac aacgcatcaa tgaccacaaa
    10561 caggatgtag taacgccagc caagagccgt catcgcgaca gggttcgcga cggaaccaac
    10621 aataagcgtc aagtttgcac cgaagagcat aagtgcaacg ccgaaacttc gtagctcgta
    10681 aggaaagatt tcagtcgggt atgcgtacag taatggcgta agggcgattg cgtagtgaaa
    10741 attgaagatg aacaagaacg gcaggactgc caaaccaatt gaccgggacc ctgttgcggt
    10801 gaatctggcg ttgagtgccg tccaaatgac gtacgtgatg cacatgcctc cagcagacca
    10861 gaggaatagt gtcctcctac caagacggtc taccagcatc gcgccgcaaa acatagcaga
    10921 cagcatgttg aaaatttgta agccgccatt cagaagggac tgctgcgttg ggtctgtgat
    10981 tccaacttgt ttcaagacca gaccgagata gtacgagagt actgtgtttc cagaccactg
    11041 tgcggcaatg gcaaggacaa agataatctg cagacgacgg cgatttgcag gtttccgcaa
    11101 gagtttgaaa agccccttga tgccttggtt ctccgcgttg cgctcgagac gaatggcctc
    11161 ttcgatttga agcatttcga gggcgacgag gggtgaggtg ctgtcgccag cagcatggaa
    11221 tttgatcaaa aggtcccgcg ctctgtcatt ctcgcctttg gcaaccaaaa acctaccaag
    11281 gtcagcaaga caccaaagcc ctaatcctgt attaacttac cgagggcttt caggaagaaa
    11341 gtaggcacac gctaattgca acgttggcat ggcaccttga agcagcgtgg ggatgcgcca
    11401 tgaccaatca ctccccatct tgagtgtacc gaaggatacc caggcagcag caatagcgcc
    11461 aaagaagaag aaggtttgat ataacgccgt gagtttgcca cggtgggttg ggtaggcaag
    11521 ttcgccgata aggataggac tgggttgcga catcaaagct gatccaaggc cgagaatcaa
    11581 acgcgatgtg accagcagtg ggtagttcac ggagccagct tgaagtgctg cgccgacgat
    11641 ggcaaatccg aacccaagaa tgagtgtctt cttgcgacca agccaattcg acagaggtgc
    11701 aacgaaacac gatccaacca ctttaccgac cggtaacatg gcgttcatgg cacccaatcg
    11761 gggagccgag ggatgctcgt agtatgcctg ccatttggga ctgatctgga gagcgttcat
    11821 aaggacacca tcatagccta gagtcgcagc agatacgcag cagatgagca ggacagcatt
    11881 gagatggcgc aagtgggact tggtccacca gcgtttgccg tcatccggaa gggcctcagc
    11941 caactcagga ccaacgagtc gaacatactc ctgtttacgg tcctccgctg acatggtaat
    12001 ggaagactgg ggccgttatg caagaaacga gtagtgggga aaattgaatg gaggaggatc
    12061 ggcggagatg cagtgatgat aagagctaca tggggttcat atacttggtg cgtctttatc
    12121 actagactcg catcgagcac ctttccccgc gtgccatggc atggcaatct aggtcctgga
    12181 cctgcaaaac atggatagga gcaccgtttg tttaagcgag ctccaagatt atcgcctaga
    12241 ttatgttgtg gagcgaagaa acgaccccat ggggatgggc ttcgatatgc cgaccccaga
    12301 attcgcgaag atgcagtgag cgcctacagc ctgacaagat gcgagaaatc tatgcgggac
    12361 atcagagtct tggaagtgtt gcttattgga cgatgggaat gagcgagtct tcaaacagtt
    12421 aagcgtattg ccgacactcc ccgctcgggg ccactattta ctttccggtc ggcgtaatga
    12481 ctcgtgcttc tctaaagcag catgatctca tgatcggtag caatagcaac aatgattacc
    12541 gtgggcttgg attatgccaa tgagtgaatt cagccactac tgctcgtcgc caaactcccg
    12601 attccatcgg gtgcatgtgc ttaaggatct tggcatccac catggtggat ctatgtctca
    12661 cacaactgcg ttttcccctc attgccgcct ttccccgtca cgaacacatg cagggtgtgc
    12721 cgtgctactc gtgacggggc actgaaaata aatatgagat atcaaaggtc ctgtccatca
    12781 gctctgtatt ccacacatca agatgggtga cattacctcg aacgacgttc ctacgggcaa
    12841 tgaagtggac aaaattttga gccagctcac cctcgaagag aaggtttccc tttgcggtgc
    12901 agccgattgg tggcgcactc atgcgatcaa gcgaaacgac acccttatcc ttccacacat
    12961 caaaacgacc gacggaccca atggcgcgcg cggtgagagt tttgtctcag gtgtaaaagc
    13021 cgcctgcttc ccttccgctt cgaatcaagc cgcatcattc aacaccgata tcgcgtatca
    13081 cgttggtaaa ggcgttgccc aagaggcgaa aacaaagagc tctgacgttc tactcgcacc
    13141 gactgtttgc cctgttcgca gtccactcgg tggtcgcaac cacgagacct atggcgagga
    13201 tcctcttgtc ctcggcatga tgggtgctgc ttatgtcaat ggatgtcagt caactggcat
    13261 tgctgcaaca cccaaacatt acgtcgccaa cgaagtcgaa acccgtcgac ggtttgtttc
    13321 tgccgaagtt gaggagcgtg ctttgcgcga gatttacctg aagccttttc agttaattct
    13381 caagcactcc aaaccgtggg catggatgac gagctacaac cgcgtgaacg gcacatatgt
    13441 ctcggactcg caccggctca ttcaaaagat cttgcgcgac gaatggggtt tccagggtct
    13501 ggtcatgtca gactgggttg gtacttactc aacggtggac gctatgaacg ctggcttgga
    13561 tcttgagata ccagcaccta tctacttccg tggacccaaa cttcttaaag ccatacaaga
    13621 gggcaagatt actgtcgaaa cgcttgataa gcgtgtctac aagataatcg aacttgtact
    13681 gaagacgcag cgcgtaagcg acccgaacga caaaaccgaa tactatgagg agaacaagga
    13741 gcgggacgaa tttattgctc aagctgcagc agaagggatc gtcttgctca agaacaaaga
    13801 caacattcta ccgctcaaga aagatgccaa gattgctgta atcggccaac atgctgaaaa
    13861 ccctccaatt atgggtggtg gaagcgctgt tgtacccgtt gatcacgtag tcactccaat
    13921 agaggggctg aggaatgctg gtgtcgattt caaattcgag cctggtgttc ctgtctttgg
    13981 ggccgtacct cttcctcctg ccaacgttct ttctaaaacg ggcgcgggta aagaatcatt
    14041 gcctgttaga attgagtggt tcaacggctc caaaattgga agcaatcctg tcaaagatga
    14101 agctgttgct tcttctacgt acatgatcaa ggaaaaatgg ccaacctggc tggaccaaga
    14161 ctactgtaca cgcatgactt tcgatattac tccggagaca tcaggacccc atgtcttttc
    14221 ggtagtcagt actggcacct ccacgctata catcaacggc gagaagatct atcaccgcaa
    14281 acaagaaccc gttctacaac gcgaggcctt ttatttcttc aggacgaagc ttgagaagct
    14341 agtatcgcac gagatgaagg caggaaatac ttatcatgtc gcaatggaat catgggcaac
    14401 accccagcac atcatcaaag gtagtgttgg tggtgaagtc gttcagggcc atgccgtggg
    14461 atttatggag tatgtcgatg taccaaagcg catcaccgac gcagccgcaa cagcaaagga
    14521 ctctgatgtg gccattgttt tcacgggcac cacgctggag tttgaatccg aaggttacga
    14581 tcgcaccacc atggacttgc aaccaaaaga atatgagctc gtcgacaagg tattggccgc
    14641 caatccaaac acaatcgttg tcaacacatc tggttccgcc gttacactta cacaatttgc
    14701 cgatcgggta gctggtctag tacaggtatt ttatccaggc caagaaagtg ggacttcaat
    14761 agctcgcatc cttactggtc tcacgaatcc ttctggctgt ctcccaatat cgtggccgcg
    14821 gaaggtggaa gacaatcctg cgcatggcaa ctggccaggt gaaaatgatg tggtccatta
    14881 caaagagggt atttacgtcg ggtaccgcca ctacgagaag cagcagatca agccattgta
    14941 tccttttggc tacggcctgt catatacttc tttcgagttg tcgaacttgt cagtgacagg
    15001 atcggtgacc aaagaaaaca gcctcactgt cacggtcaat gtgaagaata tcggtgagag
    15061 gaaaggcaaa gttgttattc agttctatgt gcgaagactc gatgagtcga aatatgatcg
    15121 ccccatcaag gaactgaaag cgtttgagaa accggagctc gaggctggtt cagcaacaca
    15181 agtcaaggtg tctttggaca agtacgcagt gagtctgtac gatagcgagt catggattgc
    15241 ggagcagggg agatatgaag ttcttgttgg ccttgcatcg gataacatac tagcgagcgc
    15301 agagtttcag gtcactgatg gatttacctg ggtgggtctg taactttcat gattaccaaa
    15361 acgatagaca ccactataga taccaaagca atactcattt tataaacaat tctgcacgtc
    15421 ttgtgccaaa gatccagtgc aatccgagcc cccacctcga aagtgattat ctagtgctag
    15481 aaccacatca atgtacgatc tcatgaacga tgctgcaggc tcccaatatc gatatgtccg
    15541 caccaccgcc cgcacatctt catgccaacc caaaggcatc tgtaaacctg attgagaagc
    15601 agaatacatc attgctacca tcttcaactc atgcctcatt tgcagtaatc gtccatgatg
    15661 agcgtgcgtt ggattacaac tttgtaagta ttgctgtgcg tatctcagtc ctttagtcgc
    15721 gaattcgcgg gtgagaggtt ctgacgcaat gtcatgcaca caagcgaaga ggaaagggcg
    15781 atggatcagt tctaaagtcc taaagaaagg ttggcggtta taaagagtcc actctgtgtt
    15841 ggctggaacg ggcgggtcgg gaaattgtat gctaggtggc aagtgttcgc gccatgccag
    15901 agcttgacgt tccaattcta atgcgacagg cgcaaactcg atcaacagaa cttgtgttga
    15961 gacagggtca ctgggattta tctttgcgaa gaagcttccc acgtgttcag cgactttatc
    16021 catgattcga cgcatggcta tctcggacag aaaaaagtac cagctgtcct gctctgcttg
    16081 tgcccacgaa tcgctatgac caccccaggt cataaagcgt tccttcggtg gtagcgggaa
    16141 actgtttatt tgactgggcc tcccaatggc cggaatagca atgggtattt cggcaaagag
    16201 ctctctttcc gatttgaagc atgcccagta taagctggat cccatacgcg aagactcatc
    16261 ggggttattt ggtcctgtcg acgcgagcac ctgcataaca taccctgcac tgtgaaacat
    16321 agtccgtcct gccatagggt tcactctgta catatggtat atgccagcca gacaaagaca
    16381 ctgaacagcc agcgacgtgt gttgagtcat tgccattcca aggcgctgct ccgctgccat
    16441 gaagtagctc tgccccatgg taagatcttc tcctcctgta ggccacaacc gagattgtcc
    16501 gtgatccggg cctagagggc cactgggaca tagatcgggt gctacagagg ctagtgcgca
    16561 tataaggagg atcaggcacg actggagatc gtacgtaggc ccatgtgtga gatagttcga
    16621 gcaatactgc ttgacagtgt tcctgtctag aattggattt ttaacatgca caagaatgaa
    16681 gaatcggtca accaatctct ccaagtccct tgccccgata ctactgtttg gtgatgagct
    16741 ggagtcaata gaggaaacgc taaacatatc ctctaaatat gtgtagtctt gctctttctt
    16801 aaaagtaagg aatggatacc tgcgcaggcc ggccaaaggt tgttcaaata caggccattg
    16861 taaaacggtg tcgagtcgta ctttagaatc agcacctgta tgaagctccc ataaattcgc
    16921 tgctggtgac gataatgatt gcgggggatc gtcaaacaca gattcattga ttgagtatgg
    16981 agtctctcct tctagcctgg gttgggcatt tatcggtgac tttgctgaca ttcgcgcgca
    17041 gttgtgctgt cgcatgagtg tctccaacgt ggataaccga ttcagaatgg cgagactgga
    17101 tgggtcaaaa gatgattcat cgcggttgcg atattcacaa cgggccccga cgtgttggca
    17161 gaaagaacat gatgggcgga tattgtcact gtttgatcta agcaggtgat atctcggtac
    17221 ttcaattgat tcttgcagtc agactgacca ttttttcttc cgttcgcggc agacttcgca
    17281 tgcagtgact gctcttcgtc taggatagcc ggtacgtggc agattacgcc tcgatccatc
    17341 gccactcata tcttaatcag ctggtctggg cgtggagcgc gcttatgtca aatggagctg
    17401 ttttctcgtc cacttgcagg cgcatagcat atagccgagg tgaaacgtgg cgggaaagag
    17461 ttggcgtgga gccaaaagtg catgagtcat gagaagatga agttcctatg attctagtca
    17521 tgcaaacgcg gttcacaatc ctacgagaat ataacaaata tttaatcttt ataaacatta
    17581 ggtgatcaat gtgagcttag gtatgctttt ttcaaaccca gtcgaagttt agcatctatc
    17641 atcgtcgttc aacaaaaacg agtcttcatc ttcagccttg acttagctgt gacaccattc
    17701 aattcgaccg atgaattaat ttgcatactg ttgatttaat gtatgattga acgattacga
    17761 ttgctaaata agtgctgtgt gcatgttcaa aatactcata aaactaagtg ttgacagttt
    17821 ctactggcct gattgaatag gcacgatttg aatagtacca gatccgagat tctcttttgc
    17881 attaatacag cattgaaact attagttcct tatatcaatg tgtccttggg gccatcttcg
    17941 tttgtaccgt gaacgaaaaa accacttcac tatttcaaag ctacgtattg gcactacaga
    18001 aagacaagtg ttttacaaat gtacaaattc atgtatgaat gatcttgtga gatctcatgg
    18061 cacagacttt cgcatgaaca aagctattca cgggtggaat gctcattttc agaattcatt
    18121 tttttaaaga aaaaacgtga atttaacaaa tgatctgact tcgtgaatga agtatataga
    18181 cccaaaagca gtgaataaaa ggctgtatat gtatgcatgt acgtgtgcta tgcagtatac
    18241 caattagaaa gctccaacag cctcgaaatc aataacaaag ctcctagcaa accggctatc
    18301 aacacaacag tatctctagt ggcgatcaca cctgaagcac aaaatgcccc ggcgaccccg
    18361 tccttttcct tataataatc cgtatggcta cagatatcaa cctagtcgaa acgtccttga
    18421 ctggaatgat ggatatactg gtgattggcg cgaaagctgg aaatccaacc gctgtgacga
    18481 agaatattcg cgcgcttaca tgaagtcttt acttcctgac atcgatatta gggtcccggg
    18541 ggattattat catggtccca catggtatcc ctggaaacat aaaggaggaa gatggtaaat
    18601 tctttccaat atctgtctga tagttcggaa attatattta caatatcttt attgttatca
    18661 aaggacctag attcgtatga actaagcttc tgatcttact taaactctac attgatcatg
    18721 aaatacattg atcattaaat tagatggatc ttgagactgg taaactacat aaatcagaca
    18781 atcaaaactt aaccccgtac atcttttcca tttcggtacg acccgacgct atctcaccca
    18841 tgggtaacca gagtgactgc catccttggc cctcaccttg cattgcaatc gtgtcacccg
    18901 ctctaggaac taaatgccga atcgacacaa gtacctctcc ttcctcttcc cgcctcgata
    18961 ctaacatgac gaaagtttcg tcgttctcat ccacagcact gtcatcctcc aaagactttc
    19021 cctccataaa ttcatccacg atctcacaaa acggctggat gaccattata cacgcaaggt
    19081 atcgatagtt atcagagctt tgcacctctt cgccggcgtt gagccagtcg ttgaaatggc
    19141 tacatcaagt tgtcagatac gcaatgaaga gtggagggta gacacacttg cggataaaat
    19201 attcgtgtcc atcggcgaca gtctgttcgt tcagaacatg cgctcaagca tgtaagggac
    19261 ttcttactat ggttttccag tctattcgat cgtaaaacca ggattcgccc tcgctttgta
    19321 gcgagtgtcg gacttgatat ttgaagaagg ccatgaaacg ctcccattgc agatcgtcaa
    19381 tggcgctatc gcgaaagatg atgaatcctt cccctcgctg gcttgagggt tctttgtttg
    19441 tgatatctgc catccctaga tgttcgattg ggcctgaact tgattcagaa aaaggttgtt
    19501 tcagagcaga gggcttagga aaagcatgga cgtgaaaaga tatctctccg ggaggcatac
    19561 cctacttaaa tactacattt gaaaagctgc taagaattag agttttctaa aagcggcttg
    19621 agacgctgtt gctgccttgt gtagggtgtt tggcccctgg caggattgtc gcacgagaga
    19681 aaacgttggc ggttaaagat gcccaagaca aggtagtcgt ggacccactt ggtttttgcg
    19741 aaacaatgtc tttgctaaaa aacttttgga cacgtcaaat gtccaggtgg ttcattcgtg
    19801 agaggggtga tgagttgtcc atgtaaaaaa tatttgtaaa tgatacacag atctgagata
    19861 aacactctcc tagttaaagg ggaaacagta aacagaagcg agctattcat gatttataat
    19921 ctccgagaac tgaatgaacg acaatgaatc tgtatacgtc taaggcaatc tactacggac
    19981 gcgttcgaac aatctaatct ctactccttg gtatacttcg ccttcagacg ctgcgcagcc
    20041 gtagcgccaa gctgttcaat gcttcctcca ccaagcaatt ccaaaaccga tatatctgta
    20101 ccaagattcg tcttccacca gtttcggatc tcaatcgcaa ccagagaatc cacacccgct
    20161 gccgcgatcg ggagggaaag gtcgatttcg tcgctgccta agaagttggc gatgcagttg
    20221 ccgatttcgc ttgcaatgaa gtcgactgag gccttttgat cgagtttacc aggttccttc
    20281 gacgccgact gaaggaactg cttgagctgg ctagtggtgg aggtagactc agcactggca
    20341 attctttgga tgtttcggta gatggccatg cggggatcgc gcttccacat gatgccgttt
    20401 tccgggttct cgatgggggt ggccgattca gcggagtgga agatgtgatt cggggcagca
    20461 tagccagaga aaggaccgct cggagtatag ctggcgtggg atcgggcaat ggctagttgg
    20521 agcgtatcca ggaaatatga ctcggtgagc aagctggcta ggttgtggag caatgcctca
    20581 cgggtcgacg tgttacgtgc gactagacca acgtcatcga tggggccgat gctcatgact
    20641 gaggccgcaa ggccaaggct gttgcggtac tgcgagaacg aatcgaggaa agtattggcc
    20701 gcagcgtagt tcgactggcc ataatatccg tatgttccac cgacagagga gaacaagacc
    20761 aaaaagtcca tatccttagg aagcaagttg tgcaaattcc aggcaccagt gacctttgga
    20821 gtaatgggct tgttccacgt ttcatggtcc atgtcaaaga agcctctgtc agccaacacg
    20881 agcggcatat gcaatgcacc ggcgataggc ttggaggttt gtgagatggc gtgtttcagc
    20941 ttgtcagcgt ctgcaatgtc aactgcaaag tacagagcct cgcagtccat gagcgacaac
    21001 tccttgaaaa agtcttggtc ttcttgtgat tttcctgcag aacgtgacaa gaacatgagg
    21061 cttctagcac catgttgtac catccactgg gcgatggcct tgcccaatcc accaagacca
    21121 ccaaccagta cgtaggtagc gtctccacgg aactccggcg tcggaatagt cggcgccaaa
    21181 ggaagtgtgt cttcttgggg gaacttgacg actacgctcc cgagatggga ttccacattc
    21241 agtacgtgct tgaatgcagc ttcaatgtcc acggcatcga aaattttgat gggtgcattg
    21301 agcttgatat caccttttgt gtacagttct aggatgaact ccaacaagcg ggcgaccttt
    21361 ggcttattgg tgttgaggaa gttcgtgaca tcaccgccaa ggaaggtacg gctattgtct
    21421 cctgtcaggg aaagctggcc tcttccgctg cctacaaaat ttggaattag atttgttttg
    21481 acaagattgg ggagatagtt actcacctcc aagatcgaca agggcaccgt cagccgcgac
    21541 cgtcttccag gatgccgcct gcaagtcacc agtcaaggag ttgaggacta ggtcgacacc
    21601 tgctccgtgg gtagcagcca gaatgccatc cgaaaagccg ctgtcgaggg agctgaaaac
    21661 atgatctttg gaaataccaa gattatcgat gatgaatgta gactcttctt ctgttgcggc
    21721 tgtagtgtaa acttcggctc ccagccactt cgctatgttg atggcggcaa tgccagtccc
    21781 tatagatgtt agcgctacaa ataagtaaaa ggatgtacga acttaccact agaagcatta
    21841 tggattagga ctgcctggcc cttttctaac ttccattttt caacaaggaa gatggcagcg
    21901 gtaacgtagg cgagaggtag agctgccgct tcttcgtcgc tcaactgatc cggtatcttt
    21961 acaacaagct gactgggtct tttgatcacc gtggctagtc cggtcgactc agatccaatg
    22021 gccaagacac gatccccaat cgaaagattg tggacatttg ctccaagctt ggtgatgtga
    22081 ccgacgccct caagcccaaa gaccccattg gcagtgccca atgccgcctg gatgtcatgt
    22141 tggttcaacc ctgccgctgt cactttgata tggacctctt cagacgaggg ttcgtcgagc
    22201 acatgtgtag tccactcaag gctttgcagg agaccaggtg tacggatggc caaagttttg
    22261 gaggtcgggg tcttcgctgt agctgcaagg ctcttctcga tcggaatcca gtggaagcga
    22321 cccacatgta gagcgccatc tagccacgcc cactccatgt caacatcgag atcatcatcg
    22381 ctgtccttcg cattcctgac cgctttgaaa acttctacag cagcctcggc agcaccagct
    22441 cccttgtcgc cgagttcaac ggttgcaaag gacgccgcaa gctcagaacg tatcgttcgc
    22501 agcagcccga ccatctgtcc agcgtaaggg tccgttgact tgacctgagc gggaggggtg
    22561 agccagagca tagttgatcc ttggaattcg tcaatcagac tagaaagttt tccaagatcg
    22621 tcgctgctga tgtcttgaag caaggtctgg gctcctaggt ccacaaagga gatgatgtct
    22681 tggtctgcgg gcaggtcctg accccattgt accaagtcga aagcaatatt ttgattgcgc
    22741 agcacgtcct cgactttact gacaaaatcg gccttctcgg tgccgtaaag cagtgtaatc
    22801 ttttgcgggg ctgggtcctt gaggactggc ttcgcaacaa tgttggccac ccatgtatat
    22861 ggcttctcgt agtcgatggt tacggagtcg catccagaga aacctgcgtc acgcaggcgt
    22921 ttgtcccatt cggctggctc gatgaaaggt gtgtctctac catcggactg aagccaccaa
    22981 ccctcaaatg caccaatcac gaattgcata gtttgtgtca ctgcatcttg ttagtatctg
    23041 tgaaacgaga aatgcatata gcgtttacct ggacacaatt cttgcatgaa aagttggcca
    23101 tccggcttca ataatgtgcg aacattagtt agtgtgtcct gcagaattgg agttgcatga
    23161 agaacctgca gccgccatta gtattaatga aaccagcagg taggactcgg tgacatacat
    23221 tagaggcaat gatgaggtca tactccccag cattgaagcc ttgctccacc ggatcctttg
    23281 aaatgtcgag cgcttggtac tcaatcccct cgtagtcctt aaagcgttcc tttgcttgta
    23341 caaagaaacc cgacgagatg tccgtaaaag tatacttaag gtatagcctt tcaccatagt
    23401 cggatcgaag attctcaagg aacttggagg taagcccacc cgttccagca ccaatctcaa
    23461 gaattctcat ctgcggtttt gcatggccat ggagttgcaa gtagtccttg aaatcccaga
    23521 tgtcgttgta atcggcgtaa ataccggtca gaacaccgtc ttgaagcagg atgtcgaggt
    23581 agttgtcctt gccttcgaac actggggctg cgtgtgcata cgcgcgatag attgcatttg
    23641 ccgtcgccca ggcaccggcg tcctcagctt gtttccgcac ttcctcaatc agcttgcggc
    23701 gctcaactgg gtccattttg acgagctctg ccgagtcatc caccagagga tagccaggtc
    23761 gctggtagcg ttcatattca gagtcaagcc aagtccggta cttgtccaag tgaggttgag
    23821 ctggggtgag gccctggatt gcattcctcg tctcgatggc acagaggacc tccaaccttt
    23881 cgctcagccg gatgacctct ctgatgtctt tcttcatgtg cataagcttc ttggcttcca
    23941 aatactttgg atgaggcttc cattgaagct caagtgtggt gtgcgccaaa gaaggctccg
    24001 ggtccgcgtt cctcatggat gtaccttgaa atcctctgag agcataaacg aattcgccat
    24061 tgacgagacc gtaagagtgg ccttcgacta taccagcctt tccagtggca gatgtgttga
    24121 tctgtactgt ctgatgagct gcttcaccga cgtagagctc ttctatgtat gtaggcaaga
    24181 acaaagtgtt gaagtcgcga tagatacctt gcgccttggc aatcgtcaaa gattggaaga
    24241 tcatgtcaag tgtggagggg tggatagcat atgaagattc gtgctgatcg cgctcatcac
    24301 ggacttcagc tgttgcgaaa ggctccacga cactggcagc catattcgac aatcgagcaa
    24361 atttaccagt gtagttcaag ccaactctgg acaaggtcgt gtaccaacgc gatgcagaaa
    24421 cggcacgatc aaggcttaga tccttcttga tcggtaatgg agaagcgcgg ccgctgcgga
    24481 caagaccaga gcaatgcgta ttccaagtgt ttccatcgta cgatacgatc tggaatgtgt
    24541 accactggct gccagtagat gcatcgactc gctgtggtgc aaggttggta atgacctcaa
    24601 cagacttgtc gttatacaag acaagagctt tcttgatctc aacttcgcgg acggtgtagt
    24661 cgcgaacacc attgatctga aacacagcct cgccagccat tgctagatac cctgcagcag
    24721 gaaagacagt gtcatcaccg acgcagtgtt cgttcaacca cgacacgttc accgtcttca
    24781 acacatttct ccatgaaggg gccacgtcgc ttgcttccat gatgcggagg ccaagaaggt
    24841 cgtgcgggag atgtttgcgg aatctccaac tcttctggac acgtgactct gaccaatagg
    24901 ccttttcgta atgccaaggg tagttgggca tatcaatgag cacattttcg gaatcgtgcg
    24961 ggtaggttag ggctacgccg agaccgtgca gttgaccaac agctgataag aacgaaactg
    25021 tatcatcttt gctacgcgaa agagctgaga cataattgat gttgtcagat ccttccttgt
    25081 agatctgtcg aaggggacca gcaagagcgg catgggggcc aacctccaaa tgcacagaac
    25141 attccttgga tttggaaagc agtagctttg ttgcggagtg gaaaagaaca gggttttcca
    25201 gattgtcttg ccagtacttt gcggcaaagt ctgatccctc gcggagaacc tttgctttca
    25261 cgctcgagta gaacgggatg gtaggggctt tgggtgtcag atgcttagcg ataagctcat
    25321 ggtactcatc gcctacgaga gccatgtggt ctagtgatgt caggcccatc gaataaatac
    25381 ttttgtctcg agaacttacg cgagtgatac gccgctttga cctgcagctt cctgcagaga
    25441 acatcaggct tgctctcttt gatctttccc atgacctctt caagcgcatc aagatcacca
    25501 gagatagtga cactggagcc actgttctcg caagcaattc ggactccggc agcgaggaaa
    25561 gggtaaacat catctcgtcc aaggccgaca gcagccattc cgccaacctt cttaggggtc
    25621 ttgcacacct gcccacgata aaaggctgcg atcacagctt cctttgccgt gagagcgcca
    25681 gcggcgtaag ctgcagcgag ctcacccgaa gagtgaccta ccactgcaga aggcttgatc
    25741 ttccaagtgg ctagcagatc gactaccgca acttgcaatg ctgtgcaaag aggttgcgag
    25801 aactccggct cgagaagtac atttttgtcg cttacattga cgaggacatc tgttgtgagt
    25861 tagtatactc gacttacaaa caatgatccg actaagaact gtgtaccttc gatagaccat
    25921 gatggagcgt gaggcaagct ctgcaggacc ttgtccattt cacgaatgtt ggccagaaca
    25981 ctgggatagt cgagcagcag ctctcgaccc atgtgtaccc tttaaggtca tcagtaactc
    26041 actcgaaagt atctacgctt catgtcttga ctcaccattg tgcaccttgt ccagtgaaaa
    26101 caaaggctgc ctgagaagga cccgagtact tcacctttgg cgccacttcc catccctcag
    26161 tagtaccctt ccagacggcg aagttcctca gcttcatgtg ctctcttcga gaagcaagcg
    26221 tgtaagctgc atcatccgcg cgatctgagt gaagactgag atattccttt acattttcag
    26281 aagcacgctt cagcgaatct tcgtgattgg cggagaagag aagtagagac tttttgggcg
    26341 cttcggcggc tgctaccttg ggaactcgcg gagtaattcc gaacgaagct gccgagtcaa
    26401 tcacgaagtg aacattcgag ccaccgatac cgtatgagtt gacactcatg cgctcggcct
    26461 tgttctcagg ccagggcgtg ggccaagttg gtacagttaa cttgagatcc ttccatggaa
    26521 ctaggacggg tcagcattag aaaacaaaaa ccaacaagca tggagcaacc tacttcgcgg
    26581 gttggggttg tcgaacttga tgttgggaag gatagttctg ttctcaagcg acacaacggc
    26641 tttcatgaca ccagtaaggg ctgcagcacc ctcgctgtga ccgagattgg gcttgctcta
    26701 tttttttcgc tcattagtac agaagcactg aatttttgca agaacatgac ttacggctcc
    26761 gatgaaaatg ccgtccttgc cccagcagtt accaatagcg cctacttcga tgggatcgcc
    26821 gacttttgtg ccagtgcctg gatgaaggga acatatcagt acttttagaa atcttttgga
    26881 tcaataagag ctagacctac cgtgtgcttc tatcatcgca gtacctgcca tatcgagacc
    26941 aattgaaccg taggcttgtc gaatcaaccg ctcgtgagcc tctccttcgg gcatggtaat
    27001 accgttggac tttccgtcac tgcgataact cactgtcaga ttgccgattc aaacttcgaa
    27061 gtttaatcgg tgcaagactt acgcgttggt agctgaagct cgaatgacag ctcggatggg
    27121 atttccatct ttgatggctt catccagacg cttgatgtag agggctgaca cggcctcgcc
    27181 tcttgcgtag ccgtctgcgg aagcatcgaa ggacttggat gatccctctg gagagagcga
    27241 acccagcaaa gtcaagctaa tgttcagacc cggagctgtg tggtgacacg ttaatacaat
    27301 tccatcacgt cacgatggac taagatggtt tggcttaccc atgatcaaat tagaccccgt
    27361 gataatcgca gcagtgatct tctcttcacg aatagcctcc agggcctcgt gcagggcaat
    27421 acccgccgaa gagcaggccg tcttgattac catgctgtgt tacgtcagcg gtgtgctcgg
    27481 aagaatctca taagatgcaa aacataccta ggacccttta ggtcgtactc atatgccaca
    27541 cggttgggca acgcaaagtc agtcccaccg agaactcgat gcgcattgta atcctggtta
    27601 tcccgatgcg ccatttcctg ccagtcctcg gtgaacaacc cgctgtatgt accgatgttc
    27661 ttgcttcgcc actctgtctc gcccgcgttc tcaaacgctt ctcttaccac ctcaagaacc
    27721 agcctgtggt ttggatctag ctgttctgct tccgcagcgc taaatgtgaa cattgacagg
    27781 tcaagatttg agtagtccaa gtcgcgtaga aagtaaccct tctttgtgtt gattgtgcca
    27841 tgacggccat ctgggctata gtacccctcg gtgttgtacc gatcttctgg aacgactgag
    27901 cgggcgtcgc ccttgtggta gaggaagtcg tatagatctc ggtcgttacg gatgccgcct
    27961 ggaagccgca tagccattcc gcagatggct acaggcgtgc cactgacagt atcgaacgtg
    28021 ctatgggtct gaccattggt ctgtccattc acgtgaccgt tggtgtgacc attgacacca
    28081 ttggtgttgc cgttgctcct gacctctgaa gaactgttga tgggattcgt catggccgag
    28141 cgtgtaaaat caatacaaag gtcttgaatg tagggggaac aaggccaaac tggtgttgaa
    28201 agaggcggtc tatgagattg gatgttgaat gacaacgatt atccttatga catgacgatg
    28261 gaagcgagat aagtcactat atatacgctt ctatgagtac actctgggct tcagagttat
    28321 catgtaccat cagccataga cagattaggc aacttgtatt gtttcatgat aggcataaag
    28381 gccccagttc ctctgcttgc ctaattgcta ccgatgacat atggatactc ctacgggttg
    28441 cgtaagtagc ccagaataag gatagcctac ggactatttc ctacactttt tgcatccaat
    28501 gagttcccgt atacagttga accgcctaga tctgcgaaag aagaaagaac aggactagcg
    28561 tattgaccgc tcgtggagcc agctgaaccg cctctttctt atctcgccgg agctcttagt
    28621 cacagtatat cacctcgttg tcgtttcctg caagaatggt gcatatgagc cctttccata
    28681 ttggacgaac atgcagttga ctcggcagtt ctgcagtcct ctgtatccac actccatgga
    28741 cgaataagga gtacatatcg tacgggtcgg ttcgtgtact agtctccctt gcagacgggt
    28801 gtattccttc gtgttctcaa caataagctc gccaagtact acttgtcgat gttcattcct
    28861 ctttagaata cttcttgctg cgccagggga cggggaaccg aatcctcacg gtgtgggggg
    28921 ccattttgtt gatctcatgc tcgccattgc ttcatttctt tcccccgcgc cagccgcaaa
    28981 acggatctga agcaagcccg aaccagtaag tctccactga gaagagttag cgtcagcctt
    29041 cttgcgtatc cgtcatctca gtggcggttt aagcttcgca ggatcaactt ccaagaagaa
    29101 gagtatgcaa caacgttatg gatgttgtta cttggcacac gggaggatgc gtaggctcca
    29161 cagtaatact ccgacaatta tttaacatgt gacatacaat gcagggatgt atgaacgatt
    29221 tgtctagaac actgaagtga cggtgttttg gatacgtgat caaccttgag atcggtccta
    29281 tctctgtgtg acctgcagta gagccgctca actcgctacc actgctccct aaacctgaat
    29341 tcccttgcta tattatccaa tgtgcgtcag ttatttagcg aggtatgtgt accatccgcg
    29401 gtggttggtg gagcctcata cgggctttgc aggtgatcat ccagggttta cccgatttaa
    29461 gctcaggacg gcgcgcctag gtattgctta tcgtaacatc gagagtgtac ggattcatct
    29521 tacggaactg agagtccggt tgaatcgtgg cttttccacg tggactccca tccgtaaacc
    29581 cggaaggatt atgcgaccaa taggagcaat acatatgcat gtaagcaggc acacaccaag
    29641 gaacaagcta tcccgtcttt ccgtatttcg gtttgcaacc tttactgcgc aacatgtggg
    29701 gattcaatta gcgcaatttg ccaaggaatg atgaaatgca ggccttgcca atttttcctg
    29761 aacacggaag ctggaacatc agcggctccg gatggtagtt ttcgtacgaa tccttatctc
    29821 agcctgctga tggctacgtc aacttacggc ggcctcctct ctaggccacc tgcatggcct
    29881 ctgaccagga tattatggga tcatgtttcc cgtatgcaga tcatttgtat cgtattgtaa
    29941 tgcggaagag tgtttttgct cggttctcgg acgagagaga tgaccaaacc agcatgcagg
    30001 cagcagcaca ttgcgaacac atcactgtac acttcagtca cgtcttcact caatccgcct
    30061 tctgaaaatt cacgtgcttg gaacattttc accatggcgg accaagcaga ccctatgact
    30121 tcttcttcga agggcacagt gcgagttcgc atcatcgaca ctacttccta tatacataat
    30181 cttcccgcgg gagtatttct ttcgcctgaa attccaggtc tcagcaaact ctctggtcca
    30241 agcttctcgt ttctgattga acatccttca tcgcgtatgc ttctcttcga cctaggcata
    30301 aggaaagatt gggagaatct accgcccatc accacgcgcc gcattgagct catgaaatgc
    30361 aacgttgagg tggagaaagg cgtacgagaa caacttgaag aacacgatgt gaacgtcaaa
    30421 gacatcgagg gtattgtgtg gtctcattgg cattgggacc acactggaga tccaagcact
    30481 tttgagaaga gtacggcttt gatagtaggg cctggtttta ccgcgaattt tacacccggc
    30541 tatccgacca acaatgaggg gcggatactg gatagcgacc tagatgggcg agagttgaag
    30601 gagatatcct ttgaccaggg tctgaagatg ggtggtttcg acgctttcga ttattttgga
    30661 gacggatctt tctatcttct taacagccct ggtcatgcca taggccatat gtgtggttta
    30721 gccagggtaa aaacatcgcc caattcgttt gtgttcatgg gcggcgacat ctgtcaccat
    30781 gtgggtcagt tccggccatc gtcgcacgac ccattgccta caatgatctc accacatcct
    30841 ctcgaccatc tagagacggc tccctgtcct ggtgcgcttt tcgaacatct tctaccagag
    30901 ggcgacacgt ctaagccatt ctattgcgtt gccggcccca agaacggtat acaggttgct
    30961 actgatatcg acgcagcgaa cgaatcaatc agtaagctcc aggatatgga tgcattggaa
    31021 gaggtcctag tggttatagc acacgactca agtcttcgcg atgtgataga tttcttccct
    31081 gagtatgccg atgattttct tgaaaaaggg tgggcaacaa agggtaggtg gttgttcttg
    31141 aaggatttcg ctcaagcact gaagggccta cccacacttg aagcgaagat gcagtcagtg
    31201 aacttgacag tgtaggatat atatggaatg aattcatttt atcacggctt tgatgcgaat
    31261 ttcgaatgtc attgtattgc gtgcgcaggc tcatggtatc aggtatgaca agagattgtt
    31321 taaattggct ctaatgtcta tggttgaaag gatcagtgca aaaatttcga aaatcatgat
    31381 tcatgagaag gaaaaacgac gcctgtcttt gaattgatct atcaatactg tcttacaatt
    31441 tgacaatccc aacctccaaa aaagatcaga aaacagtgtt caaagccagt gagttgtcaa
    31501 gaagtcaaca ccgtcttgta tccatgcatc atctttgtga cagtttacct cgaacccatg
    31561 atcaccaggt ctgaggctca tcaacatcgg aataccgggg tgcatatgtc tcaacttctc
    31621 cgcaaaacca attgagcact gctgaggaac ctagttgctt gttaaattgt gattgaggtg
    31681 gggtgagcga tttctcggtg acttacgacc gagtcttgat ggccatgtat aagccaaact
    31741 gatcatgtta gcggatgctc tctcctcgta ttactgatag acctacttgg gggcattgaa
    31801 ttcgatttct gcatcacctt gataacgtca aggtcttcgt tcgaatccgg tgtcaaccaa
    31861 cgagccaaat atgcctgttg taggacgcag gtcacgagat tccacatctc tacaacatca
    31921 ccactcgttc tcaccgtatc gcgcttgatg cccttcagat acgtcctaat gatgctttcc
    31981 gcttttccgg gtgggggagg cctctttccc aatatcaatc tgggtcccgg aagacggcat
    32041 tgggggatat tcgcatctat cgagccaccc attgatgcaa taactttgat tcttgccagg
    32101 tcgccaaaga gtagcgcgga ttgcacagcc agatatccgc cggcagattg accagtacaa
    32161 gcgatgcgcg aaagatcagg aacagtatcc cagttttctg ccaacgctgg aagctcgtca
    32221 tgaagccatt tccagaagtc accaacatct gcaatgattt cagtagctgt tgcttctggg
    32281 agtagtcggt agtcgggtgc tatgagtatc gcagagttcg tgatacatat atcaaggagc
    32341 ctgcctaagg ttcagtttcg ccaacattga gatcataaaa taaaaaatgg gaacacacca
    32401 ttcaggtagc catccttcat acaaacggct acctacgata aaccctcctc catgccagtt
    32461 gacaataaca ggatactctt gtttcgggtt cgactgcaaa tatttcggta ttagaacact
    32521 tgttttgatg tctacgtcat ggactgtctt gtagacgaaa tcgatctttt cgaatggtga
    32581 aagtttactt ctaatcattg ttccaagaaa gttttgtgtg gaaatgggtg gcaaagcata
    32641 gcatatggga gtcatagtca aagaacggta tataattcat cacgagtatg ctattttcgg
    32701 tccactgact aatgttttgg actgtacatt tcactaacta atttactcta tagctcagcc
    32761 tccctcgata ctacaatacg aggctttagc ttgacgaagg ctaatgttct gatgaaagat
    32821 aagacaggga tctacattat tcagccacat tctatagata ctcgaacagt accgtgtgca
    32881 taccaagaca tagtggaact aaaaatgcaa cctgccaaag tcttggacgc ttagccaagg
    32941 cttcaatccc ccacccgttc cgctcgcact cgcgtgatat cggtagtccc gagctcatct
    33001 ttgggttctg atgtgcaata tcgcatcatt tagcttaaat gggagatttt tggtcgtcat
    33061 cgccactaag aggcctccaa agacattctc ttgggacgcc ttggatgtta cagggagact
    33121 tgcgtaggag cttccagggg gtgtatcata tctgcagttc ccattgtgga aaaatgcccg
    33181 gaagacatcc tgtcggccac gagctgctca agacagtcct ggggggcgtt agccgttgcc
    33241 gttcatgcta tgcacactcg taggattccg ctattcggac cgttgcgttg tccgcatcca
    33301 tcaggcgtca tccgtcagcc gcacactcgt taatcttccc tgttcggtag atatgattgg
    33361 gttgctctag tcaatccaaa tgccgaaaag atctgcataa tacctaagaa cgcccagatc
    33421 caaatccttc gacggtagct tccgatacgc ttagccatcc ttgacaattg aagctttgta
    33481 tgcaggtgct aaggcatagt agggatctcg attcgcaagc gaacatcagc cattcgtgct
    33541 tcgtgtacac gatacggact tcatgcggag ctgctcacca tgtaaacctc tttacagata
    33601 agagtatcct ttacgtatgg gatactgttg aaggattctt agccattttt acttcagttg
    33661 agattcttca ccataggaag tagtcaaggt tcgggattcg ggatttctgt tatccgaaag
    33721 ccgaaccttc tcttagcgaa tcaacaggta gaccctcaat cgttgcctac tttgaaatag
    33781 tacattctgt cggtactcga tactcaatag gatcctcgtt ttcttgtttt tgagttgcta
    33841 tgttatgttc gttgttaggt gaatcttcaa gacgtgtagt cactccagct tttgaaaatc
    33901 catagagaga cctcaattgt aacacagatt agacggctgc tgatttacaa ccatggagta
    33961 tgattcaaag tttatattgg gcgttttcgg tattctcatc gcttgtttgg catatgcgct
    34021 ctcgctacga cgtcagaaac tcgtcggtat tcctgtgatg actggctatg gagaagatca
    34081 cgagcgcgct atgcttgatg gaacgttgaa ggtacattac acaagtccca cccttgagat
    34141 atactaccct cctcatattc gctgcttatt tcgaattcta gtacccaacg actccattcg
    34201 taatagaaac ccagcgacca ttcgtcatcg tcccagcatg caccttcgag gaactcggac
    34261 gtatcgccca ggcaaaagca acgctgtggg gtgttcaaaa gcaagagatg tgtggagact
    34321 atacaggtct ctttcagcac aacatcgagc tgaaccaagc tttaaggctc catctgcatc
    34381 gcaacctggc agacacagtc aattcagtag aagacaagat tgattgggtt ttcgagaaag
    34441 agttgggctc acctcaagag tggaaagcat tccgggtaca tgaagtaaca gttcgcatgg
    34501 tcgcacggct agttgccggg gtttttgttg gttctcgttt cgcgtctgac gatgagtgga
    34561 caaagctatc gctcggccta gccaccgatc ttgtatacgc gagagatgct atcaagaaat
    34621 ggcccacttg gcttcagcct atcgctggcc ctttcctcaa agacatcagg agagtcaaca
    34681 ctcaattgac caagatggcc aagatgctaa agccagttat tgaaaatagc gtcttggaag
    34741 gtactcaatc ctacagacag accttgtatg acgatcagaa gattgacctg gagcacggag
    34801 gtggagaacc tgaagggaca ttcatgtctt gggtactcag cagattgaac actgctgatc
    34861 ccgaggtaat cgcacgtgtt caactcagcc gtaagttcat tcggtacata atatatcacg
    34921 acacgctaat attgattaca tagtttcgtt cgcttccata aatacaacga cgaatgctct
    34981 ctgtttcatc gtcattgacc tgggggcacg gcctgagtac atacaacctt tgcgcgagga
    35041 gatcgaacaa gtgatccagg aagacaacgt gcaggaggat gagaatggtg tactcagatt
    35101 caaacaagca tccctcaata aactgtggaa gctcgacagc tttatgaagg agagttccag
    35161 actatcgaaa aacggcagta agtttagatt atctataggg cccaatgacc catgcagaaa
    35221 gtagactaac acgggtgatt agtcacaaat ctacgccttg tgcagcagcc gataacgctt
    35281 tctacgggtc atagacttcc caagggaact cgcattgctt ttgacacgcg atcaatacat
    35341 ttgtcaacaa gtacacaaac tttctctcca gaatacaacc ctcctgagaa caaaccaccc
    35401 gccgaatttg atggatttcg tttctatcgg cttcggaaaa tgcaagggaa agaaaatctg
    35461 catcgttttg ctacagcttc agctgaatct ttaacgtggg gttttggcga ccatgcttgc
    35521 cctggtcgct tttttgccga ctatgagttg aaggtattat tgatcgagct acttcgaaaa
    35581 tgggatatca gagtgagaga ccccacggtg acaaactcgg agaatttgag gaagatgaga
    35641 gagcttgtag tcgtagtgcc tagagacgcg gaggtggagt taaggcggag gaaggtgtga
    35701 agtgcttgac cttacctctt ttgtggctag taacccagaa ataaaaattg tatgcgcatt
    35761 gtcctgcttc ccgatagctt tttaaacata tcatccagac ttcatagatt catagactgt
    35821 tgttgagggg ccttataaaa ggaagacgac atttttcccg ggtcctcgcc gcagtaccca
    35881 cgtgtaccag aatcctttga ctgccgtcac gtattttgaa agaaatttac atatatgatg
    35941 tgcaacacta tagtgtatga acagagtgct agtcaatgac gttgcatgcc tcaaaaaatc
    36001 cacgatgtcg cggttctctc ttggatgttt cattaaccag gcaggaattc cacttttcta
    36061 ctagatacaa accgaattac catatgcatt ggttttacta tcaccacatc tgcgctatta
    36121 cgcattcgat gcaccctcaa tatcgtactg ataacacacc ttctccatca accaatcaac
    36181 attgttttca acccatagct caagcctttg aaggcgctgc aggcttcttc ttcaaactct
    36241 tccaacccat gccgaacgca aacacgaagc aaccaacccc catcgctgca gccatgtaga
    36301 aaacccgatc aatgctatca gcataggcta ccaagacacc tgcaagatcc gagccagaaa
    36361 cgaactttcg aaacgccgta gcacccgcct ccacaacctt ttgcgcatcg accgaagggg
    36421 cttctttcat gagcagagtt cggaagctgt tgctgaagat gagttcagcg atgctgagga
    36481 acactgctgc gccaaacgat tggctgaaga tggtgagcga catggcgagg ggcatctgct
    36541 gtggagggac tgtgttttga actgcgagga taggctttca cggaaaggtt agcgggctgg
    36601 ttaaacttgg catcgatgcg gtgtgcttac catttgtaaa ccaagacctc taccgacacc
    36661 gtatagaatt tggtaaccga tccatttgcc ggtggatgtg tcgggtgtaa acgttgagat
    36721 caatccactg ccgatagaca acagaacagt agcaaataga gcgacaggta tatagtagcc
    36781 aacaacaccc actggtaaat tgattagtaa atgtcacgat cattgatggc agagacttac
    36841 tgattggtcc tgagctgaga gctgcaatga cgtgagctat gatcattggc aagatgtaga
    36901 caccagccat agtgggcgat gatcctttca caccctggaa atacaccggc acccagtatg
    36961 atgctgtgta tagatttccc atgaacagac catatacaat gcagctagtc catactgttc
    37021 tcctgcgtgc gatggagaac ggaagcagcg cggcgtcgcc tttatgatag tcccaaccaa
    37081 ggaatacaat gaacgtagcc ccagctccga caaaaaggcc aatgatctga gagctgcccc
    37141 aggcataggt tgtaccaccc cattgtaaag ccagtagcag catgactagc gctggggcga
    37201 agatggcgaa tccgataaga tcgaggctgg tgtggagggt gcgaaggacc gagaggggcg
    37261 gtgggcgagg gtgttgcatc ggaatgcgaa caaaaaacat ctgagcagca actagaccgc
    37321 cgatgggtag gttgagatag aagcctgggt atcttagtat tcatgtaaag cctggttgga
    37381 taagtgactt gcttacacca cctccaagtt gcgaattcag tcaagagacc tccgaacaat
    37441 ggtccgctag cgagaccgag ctgtccgatg cccatcacga tgccaataag tgctaggaag
    37501 agatattagc aagcgattgc tctgggattg gatagggtca taacgtactg ggtctcttat
    37561 gcattggtgc gcattctgag atgatcaaga gtgcgccatt caagattccc gaagtgccta
    37621 ggcctgcgat gacccgtcct acgatgagca tcgcagacga attcgccaac ccacagatga
    37681 gggagccaag ttcgaaaatg aagaaaaacc ccaagaacgt ccactgttca atagattagt
    37741 acagtgttga cggctcgaag tgcactcata ggctcaacac accttaggta caaacttcat
    37801 gtacatcttc ccagagagcg gctggaagac agcgctagca cttgtcaact atcattcaat
    37861 tgcgcgtcca ttaaggctcc gacttaccta cccagctggt acgctgcacc ataccagccg
    37921 atatcattga gagacttgaa gtcatccgta atccgaggcg cagcggcaac gacgatggta
    37981 ccatctaaga gcatcaagaa cgtgaccagg gtgagagcag ccaagatatt gaagagcttg
    38041 aagccatgag cgtattcggg ctccttggct ggaggtgcgg ctggaggcgg gcttggttgt
    38101 tctgcttgct tctcgcctgg ttggctgtct tcgatgtcgg cctccgggga cgatgtggac
    38161 atgtcgcttt tctccagaac ggctgtaccg ggcgatggcg cccgggaaga ctcgtgggat
    38221 accattcctt agttctatgg cagctttgat tcgaagtagg aaagtggtga aagagcagtt
    38281 tctggtagca aaacacagcg tgctatctcg ctgtttaatt tgtttccaat agccagcagt
    38341 gttgacagcg gtgccgggaa tgtcgcgaaa tccgttttgg ctcaatgtgc ttgccgatct
    38401 tgtcgaattt gttgttagca agatcagttg tgtcacattg tgtttattgt tcttgtcgat
    38461 gcgattgttt gtggttgcca aatatgctgc aaacgggatt cggtggtgaa tggcgcgaaa
    38521 tccggctcgc actttcgcac tttcgctgtt gacagcctca tctctgtagg tcgtccaatc
    38581 acacacagcg gcttctttga gcgcacacgc agatctcgtt gtttcgctat ctcgctcttt
    38641 cgctgtttcg ctacttcgca ctttcgcact gtcgctcttt cgctgcttcg tgctgtcccg
    38701 tgcgtagccg acgaccagga ttaatccaaa ttgtctcatg acacacccgt atacaatcta
    38761 tacaatctca tcctccagga agacttgtac atcaagtccg tagcgcatgc gccaccctcg
    38821 atgtggaggg gcggcctcta cacttgtttt ccttgtgaat atgcatgcac gatcctcaac
    38881 gtcactttga tactcacgct aagagcatgg cgtttcttat tccctggaca acgtcattga
    38941 cgctagatag cgtgttcctg ttcgggaaat ccattcgtcc gcgatcgacg acgccctcgc
    39001 atgccctttt cgaccaagag gacgtggggg catttgcatc tgtgggctga ggaacacgcg
    39061 tgccgctgga gaaatccgct cctagtcgtc ccacttttct ttcgaaggaa caacgaaggt
    39121 aagctgcatg ttgttcatgc acgctacatg aaaccagcct ggggtgatct gaacaggccg
    39181 acggcggctg agaacccgtg gaactcaact agaatgtctt agcccacttg gtatggcttt
    39241 agagtggttt tctgctgggt acaaaaagat actgctatgt tatgctagta cataaattgg
    39301 tcatagttga aagcaggaac gattgattag taggtctttg acctcataga gaaagactca
    39361 aggacgctat ctgataaaca taaataaatt tactgtgttc ctgaaatcgt gtcacattcg
    39421 gttcacgggg aaacaattga gctgattgcc tctgagattt tccaacatga ctataccgaa
    39481 cagtctgcag gagttcgtag cttccagatc tccaattcaa gtcattctca ttgcctcggc
    39541 tctcacatcg gtcgtatact ttatacttca ttctcttacc tccaagaaaa cgagcgacac
    39601 aattcctata tacacacctc aaggtgatta caagaaacga tggtcgtatg acaatcccca
    39661 tgcccttcag gaagcttata cccaggtcag tgctcattca agtgttcata ttgaacaatc
    39721 taaagaaact aataagatac acagaataag aaatctctat tcaagatatg gacaagccag
    39781 ggtcactggc tggctctgcc agcacgctat ctagatgagc tgaaaatgca accggatacc
    39841 aagttccctt ccgctttaca gaatgtatgg atactacatg ccggttaata cctttgctga
    39901 ttgtggttca gttcttcctc ggaccttacc tgtggcctgt tgaaaagtgg aagctagact
    39961 atgtccataa aggtcttcac aaggatctta acaagcatct acgtaagtct acatcatacc
    40021 tttaggatgc gtgcaggtcg ctaatagccc ctctcaagcc tcaatgttcg cggatgcaag
    40081 agagggagcc aatactctga cccctgctga gtttcctgtg tgcaagggta tgtagccagc
    40141 catcggtacc gagatgagca cgggtgctca cgctctcaga ttggactcca gtgaaagtcc
    40201 atcccacggt tctaaggctt gtcagtaaga tcaacaccaa actcctgatt gggaacggtc
    40261 ttgaaaaaaa caaggaatgg atcgatatca gtgccagtgt agggaccaaa cccctaaaga
    40321 caccctggca ttatatttct gacgagaaga aacgcagtac acgaaaaaca tttttctttc
    40381 ctcagcaaaa cttcgcgttt tccaccccgc tctccgtcct ctggtgcagt acttcatccc
    40441 cgagctccgc gacgtatggc gttgcaacaa acgtgccaaa gagctccttg cacccatcat
    40501 cgcggaaaag attgagcagg aacaagctac cgactacaaa aaaccagtcg attctatcga
    40561 gtggattcgt gacgatgcaa acgatccaag ctacaaaaat gacccccatc ttcacgcgat
    40621 tttacagctt atccttgctg ctctgagcgt caacacaacg agtcaactga ttactaactg
    40681 catctataat ctcgccacat atcctgaata tgcagatgtg ttgcgcgagg agttcaaagc
    40741 agccttggaa gaggcgggtg gagagtggac tatggatagc atgtccaagc tcgagaagac
    40801 cgatagcttc atcaaggaaa cgcttcggca tgctggtcac ctcacgcgtt agttccccgc
    40861 tctttactat ccaatacatc ctcatattga cgcataatag tcaccttcca acgtgaggca
    40921 aagaccaccc tgactctgaa agatggcaca cagatccctg caggctctac tgtgttcttc
    40981 cccaccaacg cagtgaactt cgacgccaca ctgtacaaca accccgagca atttgacccc
    41041 ctccgattct tcaaccttcg ccactcctcg cccgagaacg agaagaaatt ccagctcacg
    41101 agtatcacag ccgagcagat gcaattcggc atgggacgcc atgcgtgtcc cggacgtgcc
    41161 attgctagtc accaggtcaa gctcatcctc gcctatctac tgaacaggta tgatttcaag
    41221 ctcaaagagg ggcagggccg gcccaaaacg gtattgttcc agacgaacca gtttccggat
    41281 ccgcaagggg agattatgtt ccgcgatagg gcttagcgcg ctattagata gattgcgggc
    41341 caatactgcc ccggtgcgga cgcgcgatgg ccgtattaca aattcactca ttcaacatgt
    41401 attggtccta tgtctacacg gcggggctac ctcgggttat attgttcaat aaacacttgt
    41461 ggactgttga aggatgtcca ttcgtagcta aattacaatg ataaatcaac gatgtctctg
    41521 ttcgaagtcc cacatgtatt ctcgtaagta ccgtggtgat tgtgttatag tgtcgaagtg
    41581 taaatgggtc gtggttcaag tataagaata tcccaatgcc acgaaatgaa ttgactcacg
    41641 tatgaagatg tctaagtgaa tagattctta tacgtgaaac cctctctccg acacttcagt
    41701 cccgagattt ccagtagttt gagctcacag taattgattg tacacgtgag aaacgtaatt
    41761 cccgggctat cccatttggt tctaaaagaa ttacatcatc tattgcttgc caacatcggg
    41821 agtaccatat gcagccctcg aacaccgacg ggtttcaata tcagcttacg gcttcaccag
    41881 aactttgcca atagttttcc gcgcctctaa atcttcatgg acctttcgca tctctgagag
    41941 cgggtacgta tcgtggatac ggatcttaat gttctgcttc accatgatgt cgaagagctt
    42001 tgtacaccat ggatgaacat tattaccgat tgttcccatc aatgaacatt cgccaggacc
    42061 aataaagcga gccttcttcg cagctagctc gctgtatggc atctgccctg ggtagccaga
    42121 ctgtcccgat tagtatgggc tttaacataa ttgaaaacag aacagtaaat aatactcaca
    42181 gtagcgccat aggtgacaat agtgccatgc tgtgccacca caagcacatt gttccacgtc
    42241 tgatcctttc cgatgccgtc caatacgata tcgacaccat gaccctgggt aatctcctcc
    42301 accctagcaa ccagatcact ctcttccttg taattgatca cataatccgc accatgctcc
    42361 ttcgcgatgg ccagtttctc ggccgtactc gccgtgccga tcgtccttgc gccctgcgcc
    42421 ttgagcagct gacacaacca cagacccacc ccaccggccg ccgcatgaac cagaacccaa
    42481 tcgcccggtt tgaccctcac attcttttct accaatataa gtgcgaacag gccctgcagg
    42541 agcgcagcag cacccatgcc gggctccacg tcagagggca ccgggaaagc caacgaggca
    42601 gggacagcgg tgaactccgc gtagctgcca tagctgagcc agacgacgcg atcgccgact
    42661 ttgaatttgc caacgttgcc ggtgcccacg gagacgattt tgccctctgc ctcgcggccg
    42721 atgatgccgt tgcgggcggc gccgaacatt ccagtgcgcc agtatctaag tatcagtcag
    42781 gaccacggct tcggttttcg agacgagcaa ggctagggag acagacacat ccacgtagtt
    42841 gatgccgatg aactcgttct tgaccagtat ctctcctgac cctggggacg gtacagctag
    42901 gtcagttttg tattgcagga cttcgggtcc gccaaagtgc tgcatttgca cgccgttcat
    42961 gcgcgaagga atagatgcat ttgccattgt aggttttgta gagtaaggtc gtggcggagg
    43021 tgatcgtgtt gcaaagtgta aagtcgtgat gaatactcca aggcgtcgca ttgagatatg
    43081 agaggcgaga aaggaacaat caagggcggc cttgaaatag tagctgtgta cgccagtgtg
    43141 gcgcatacac aaatggcgct actgcatgtt aaccctgcac gggtggctat ccagtaacgt
    43201 aaagcggcat ttccccacgc caagcccatg ttttcaaagg acgtgaacgt aatagagtat
    43261 attagtcttt gtggttagcg taggaggcaa tctagttact tgactattgt gcaacaattt
    43321 ggaaggtatg agaagcatca tttccattgt tgcacattgc attgtccgtt caattggaca
    43381 tgcgattttg gataatatat tagttgaaca cttagttgaa atttttatct tccaattgga
    43441 tgcaagcata acgcgccaaa aatttgcagt gtactatggc atacacatac agacaatgct
    43501 cccagtatag caggaaactg acaagaaagg agctgtcagt tttcgattta gtcgtgagga
    43561 gtagacaggg catgccgact ccaatcaaac agccagacgc aacggtttca tcaacaagag
    43621 gctgcaaata attgaccaaa ttagagggga tgaacataat ttatgagcgc gtggagaagg
    43681 cgagcgagcc gttatcggtc aataatgtgc cagtaaaaaa catggatgtg caatttgcta
    43741 atttaagatt tgatacacaa gatacgttct gcagtggcgt ttccctacta ttgtaatata
    43801 tgcagagatt tttatcgact tggcttattt cgtgacaatg gagaaagatc ctgttagcaa
    43861 ccgtcacaat taaattgact agtggataag atagcgtcat tcacccagga atatcttaaa
    43921 ttgagtggat agttgagaac atacatctct aaaaatacca agaaaatgag aagagaggaa
    43981 aggacctttg ccagcatcag tattaaagat attagagaca gtacggtcga tctagctagc
    44041 ttcttccaac tacagtgaat ggactggctt tgaaagtagg atagaggcgt ctatgattac
    44101 gaaatctaca acgcagtata agtggcatgt ttgccaaata cctcgagcct tcaatcgttc
    44161 gaaaagtctt gataggagag tgcttcgtgt ttttgcacac aatagtaata ctagtgatct
    44221 atcgcggtgg aattatcgat catggggtag aaaatgctta caacatcacc cgcagtggcg
    44281 tgaataatat tacctacttt caactcaggt cgaattttct taatttggac ggtgatgaaa
    44341 tcagatcaat cttatcaact tgaaccatca ctgggacaaa gtacactcca cggacgaatt
    44401 ttgcacgata taaccagaca ttagatgtcg aaaaaaatac tgtagccatt cattccgtat
    44461 agaataatct ttcgatctct tcaagtcaag tcaccgaagg caagacgata tatcggttct
    44521 tatcacgtcc aacacggtct cgggacattt ccaaggtccc ccgcttaaaa tatcataccg
    44581 tctgacctac tcgcgaaccc aagttaacaa atagcctcta tccacggcaa accataacat
    44641 gacaccaaac agatagcacc tcaaatcacg aacgatcaca cccgttctcc ccgtcctcaa
    44701 aaacccctcg cccgattccc caaatccagc ccaacaaccc caatcctaag atacgtctca
    44761 tccgcttcca tcctctccct ttcagcgctc cccgccaact ctccgacatc ccacgcggcc
    44821 cacacgacgc gattatggac aaaggccgcc tcctcggacg ctgcccacac cgcaaatccc
    44881 ccgcaagatc agctgtcccc ggaatcagcg acacgctccc acgatgttca tgggtcactt
    44941 acgttcatcg gtggcgaaca catcctcgct caaacccacg ttcttgatgc tgtcggcgta
    45001 cacggtgccc gggtgcatgt gaacgacctg caggttttcg cggccgacct gctgggcgag
    45061 cagctggagg aagtgggtgc cggaggattt gctcaggatg tagggggata tgaggtgtac
    45121 ggcgaggggt ggtgtccttg gtggatggct gcggtggtga cgttgatgag gtactttggg
    45181 ggataattag cagatggcgt gatccatgtt gggagactgc accttcttct tttcggcgtt
    45241 ctgcttgagg aaccgctctg cgaggagcat tgggcccttg acgttggctt ccatgtgcgt
    45301 ccagagctcg tccatgccga ggtccagcat gggcccggga gttggaaact tagccgcgtt
    45361 cagaacgagg acgtcgacgg cgaggccttt ggttgcgagg tcgtcgaaga tggaatcgat
    45421 gtctggtttg ctcgtcatat cgcccttgta cgtcagaacc gtgctggaac tgtgctttgg
    45481 aagtgcgccg cggagctcgg cagccgttgc ctccaagacc tctagacgtc ttccgatgat
    45541 aacgacatgg gaagctgatg ccgccaggaa gctctgcgag atggctttac caattccagt
    45601 gccgcctcca gatatcagga caactcttcc ggattggttg agttcgggcc tggtagggga
    45661 gatggcaggg taaacggtcc tgtggactgt aggtgtgaaa tttgtctttt ggagctcagc
    45721 gataaggctt cccaactgcg ttttatccat ctccatggcg aattataagt tcagaaatag
    45781 tacggtaggc agtatgtatc taatatatcc aagaagtgac aaccagagta gatttggtac
    45841 ctgacttctg ggagtatgta tatacccagg tacaatcgac gcccaaccac atttataaac
    45901 accttgatga aaacccatcg gcacagtttc cgtacccgga aatcaatttt cgtccgcgta
    45961 tttgtgcatt tactacttat acatctgccc tcaccgacta ctgtcgaaaa caagcggatc
    46021 tgcattgcgg gcgctaatta catcggttta gcgcccgcag cactcccgcc gccgtcgcag
    46081 cactattctc cagcagtcac ccatcaccgc cggtcctact cctcacaccc tcccaaaaga
    46141 acatccgcat tcgctgccat catgcccgta gccggagccc gcagatcgtg cacccgatgc
    46201 aacgaatcga aacgcaaatg tgaccgggta acgcccgcgt gccggttatg tcggaggaag
    46261 gatttgccgt gcgtgtatcc cccgcggaag ccatcctgtt tcgtgccagc cctgacgcct
    46321 ggagggagac gtctgctctg gatctcagcc tgtctctgcc aggatatgaa gacgagggcg
    46381 gtcatgcacc gatggcggag gttctggcga accttgggtt ggctacatgt actactcagg
    46441 cgacgcatct gcgcgtggtg cctgatccgc gggcgaagtg gttcactgct ccggaggttt
    46501 tcttcatcaa tcatcagctg gagccgctgc cgccgaatta tcagacttcg gatttgaaga
    46561 tgtttgtgaa gctggtcgat ggttggatgc gggattgggt tgctaccggt agcaatcctt
    46621 tcattcatcc gcgattatat gaggccaagt tcccctcgtg tcttcaaatg gcatttggga
    46681 ctttctctgc atatattcac aggacttccg caaacactga gatggtgttg cagaccacca
    46741 acgaccaggc aacagccttg atctctacgt acgaagaagt gacatctgat gatgtcctcg
    46801 gtgaccttgc cgttctccat gccttactag tatatcaaat gatttgccta ttcgatggtg
    46861 atatccgctc ccgttactta gccgaagaac gcgcatcaat cctagctgca ctgcaagatc
    46921 gcatccttca gaagacaagc gcagagctgg taagcaaagt ctcagcagac gagttgtgcg
    46981 atttggccga catgtcgagt tctcctgacg gccgactatg gcgatgctgg atcatctcgg
    47041 agagtatcag aaggacttgg cttatcggcc gaagcatcgg cgcagcgtac gagggactga
    47101 aacatggctg ggcgccatgc tacggtcacg ttgtggtcac gtcgcgggaa gggctgtgga
    47161 aggctgactc tgcatttgca tggcttgaga tgtgtgtggc gcgggatgtg cttgtcttgg
    47221 gacgagatga ggctgagctt ctattcgaca atccgcccac tgaggtagat gagttttcta
    47281 aagtaatgtt gcagacaaga ttcggaaaag atcgattttt gcgatgggca gggagtaatt
    47341 ccacaagtct caccgaccaa taatcctcca ttgaatgttg gtcgtctatc aaaaggagga
    47401 tatcagagac gagttttccc tcaagtccat ttgcttctgt gtggagagat tcctccatat
    47461 tccccactga taccatatcc tttatttttg aagagatagc agctgagtat ctgactggat
    47521 gaaactggct gagaaaaagc tgtcgtcctc ttttacgaca attggaaacg tttgtagttc
    47581 aaaaggatag ggatctgtgg agaaagtcaa tccaaaggtc gattcatcca atcttttggt
    47641 cacgtgattg gaagagttcc accaaggttc caaaggtaag gttaggtact tacctaattg
    47701 atccaaccac atgatagtat ctagtccact ttctgcatat ataactctaa cttccttcta
    47761 gggactcagg gcagcgaaat acaacttatg ttcaccaaag ccacaggctc tcaactccac
    47821 aataccatat atacatacag gatgcccgac aaagcgatcc ctccctacaa gaaccatctc
    47881 gtcatgcatg ttttcgtcca tcagcatcta tcacgaaaca acacaaatgc catcagacct
    47941 tcagcctgac ccacaaagca acaaaagtag ataaccaaca catccattgg acaaaaatta
    48001 cgtgcacatt ccactgccct agcaactcat cactcatcgc tcatcatcca tcccacaccc
    48061 gaccccaccc cctcccccaa tcacgcccgc acatcatgca catacctggg ctccacctcc
    48121 acaatcggcc catgatacgt cttcttcgcc cacaccagat aatacacccc actgaagatg
    48181 acaaagaacc ccgtcaccag caccgaccaa ttcatattca tcgtgttaac ctcagcgtaa
    48241 ctcggccaga agctaaaaaa cagcacgaac aaaaggtacg cgcagcaaaa cgcattgttc
    48301 gcgatgccca gcgcgccggg gatgcgccag
//
