# Supplementary material for: A draft genome of the ascomycotal fungal species Pseudopithomyces maydicus (family Didymosphaeriaceae)
Source: bioRxiv preprint, doi:10.1101/2022.11.26.518055, version 1 (2022-11-29)
Supplement: Supplementary Results [file 518055_file09.zip › antiSMASH_download/contig_10.region001.gbk]

LOCUS       contig_10              41194 bp    DNA     linear   UNK 01-JAN-1980
DEFINITION  contig_10.
ACCESSION   contig_10
VERSION     contig_10
KEYWORDS    .
SOURCE      
  ORGANISM  
            .
COMMENT     ##antiSMASH-Data-START##
            Version      :: 6.0.1
            Run date     :: 2022-03-15 04:58:58
            NOTE: This is a single cluster extracted from a larger record!
            Orig. start  :: 133009
            Orig. end    :: 174203
            ##antiSMASH-Data-END##
FEATURES             Location/Qualifiers
     CDS             join(1..178,270..331,1006..1401)
                     /Name="input.path1.gene25"
                     /gene="input.path1.gene25"
                     /source="GlimmerHMM"
                     /transl_table=1
                     /translation="MLTLLPTTPGKEANLGSRLAVLEIVRGHETSPAVFTHDLCLPPAV
                     VLEAEDGENVALCEEKRGRNREKGGGEKGKLKLTIAMLRGKRLEMLAVVAAAAFAAVAF
                     AAVAFAAVAVAAVAVAVVVVVVVVAVVAVAVVAVVAVAVVAVAAVAVAAVVVSAVVVAA
                     AGYGLHLVVLEVLLVVVVVVLVAVVDSGREVQAQARQNEEPLGQRSRG"
     protocluster    1..41194
                     /aStool="rule-based-clusters"
                     /contig_edge="False"
                     /core_location="join{[154472:154559](-),
                     [152526:153900](-), [151484:152026](-), [151339:151392](-),
                     [151134:151314](-), [150508:150954](-),
                     [150420:150501](-)}"
                     /cutoff="20000"
                     /detection_rule="cds(PKS_AT and (PKS_KS or ene_KS or mod_KS
                     or hyb_KS or itr_KS or tra_KS))"
                     /neighbourhood="20000"
                     /product="T1PKS"
                     /protocluster_number="1"
                     /tool="antismash"
     proto_core      complement(join(17412..17492,17500..17945,18126..18305,
                     18331..18383,18476..19017,19518..20891,21464..21550))
                     /aStool="rule-based-clusters"
                     /tool="antismash"
                     /cutoff="20000"
                     /detection_rule="cds(PKS_AT and (PKS_KS or ene_KS or mod_KS
                     or hyb_KS or itr_KS or tra_KS))"
                     /neighbourhood="20000"
                     /product="T1PKS"
                     /protocluster_number="1"
     cand_cluster    1..41194
                     /SMILES=""
                     /candidate_cluster_number="1"
                     /contig_edge="False"
                     /detection_rules="cds(PKS_AT and (PKS_KS or ene_KS or
                     mod_KS or hyb_KS or itr_KS or tra_KS))"
                     /kind="single"
                     /product="T1PKS"
                     /protoclusters="1"
                     /tool="antismash"
     region          1..41194
                     /candidate_cluster_numbers="1"
                     /contig_edge="False"
                     /product="T1PKS"
                     /region_number="1"
                     /rules="cds(PKS_AT and (PKS_KS or ene_KS or mod_KS or
                     hyb_KS or itr_KS or tra_KS))"
                     /tool="antismash"
     CDS             complement(join(1557..2876,2928..3532,3581..3614))
                     /Name="input.path1.gene26"
                     /gene="input.path1.gene26"
                     /source="GlimmerHMM"
                     /transl_table=1
                     /translation="MAAEPPSVTLSFANNFWGKDDAGVSPMLERMHNAKITSDELKSFY
                     AARGAIEEEYSRKLLNLSRKPLGSSEAGTLRMSFDVIRAEVESMGKAHQSVAHQMKTEL
                     EEPLQAFAGGMKERRKIVQNGIEKLLKMKMQQTNSVNKARDRYENDCLKIKGFLAQAHM
                     VMGQEERKNKAKLEKTQIQLSDTERDYEAAVKILEETTGRWNRDWKAACDKFQDLEEER
                     IDYTKSSLWNFANIASTVCVSDDAACEKIRLSLEDCDVEKDITGFIKDSGTGQEIPDPP
                     KFINFARGDADTASQTSEDENFSVAQFARTMNPAYRASSPQPSTFESHHDPNNPLVREL
                     LGKDITPIPQDEIDLLPQQQQRSARPAATSRASHHSTHSNRAPQPDPRLIQAQQQAHQQ
                     YQQSRVPHNEHPQDGMTQFCRVAPSSGVAPSFEQPLPSPVRPASRDSQSDYSNPTSFSS
                     IEPPSGSASPGKPMSMSPQPQAPEEMTVQQKKGFFQKSPFARRKSKPDVQPPPSIAPSN
                     RNTWGPASRSSNSENVSPTRPYGGSRGNALKAAPTPSPEPVDPRANFQLNIGNNVFDVA
                     SPDKKKEQQSSEPQEEMDPIAQALAELKGVTKQTSLRVSADRYHGLATPQPPQPLPSGL
                     IFRGSTYTVGQCQPGCR"
     PFAM_domain     complement(3285..3500)
                     /aSDomain="FCH"
                     /aSTool="clusterhmmer"
                     /database="32.0"
                     /db_xref="PF00611.23"
                     /description="Fes/CIP4, and EFC/F-BAR homology domain"
                     /detection="hmmscan"
                     /domain_id="clusterhmmer_input.path1.gene26_0001"
                     /evalue="2.60E-13"
                     /label="input.path1.gene26"
                     /locus_tag="input.path1.gene26"
                     /protein_end="94"
                     /protein_start="22"
                     /score="50.1"
                     /tool="antismash"
                     /translation="GVSPMLERMHNAKITSDELKSFYAARGAIEEEYSRKLLNLSRKPL
                     GSSEAGTLRMSFDVIRAEVESMGKAHQ"
     CDS             join(5562..5745,5922..6699,6724..8081,8120..11832,
                     11876..11944)
                     /Name="input.path1.gene27"
                     /gene="input.path1.gene27"
                     /source="GlimmerHMM"
                     /transl_table=1
                     /translation="MEVFSKYFRRLLQNNAPHIFSTGGRSIEPNGNYQLLVTEMHKLQT
                     DPDQALKIAESLNSPEADAILGAMIDDLLLSIARPDPSQLPDNPAYLAALIHNLLQSPP
                     SDWTEESTNKLLAALQYRYQSLQRQMPNEIEVALQLVELSNASQNPLVKLIQTAGPRGT
                     DSVESCKETLAAAEARDISYQQVANVLVFLAMSSGYNAKNFVAALREHRTGQRIEWQEV
                     VHAFDRENLRVSKPQFLTIYHALLPIAQDTDNFDIQLLWGGAWQNELTQLSFLSRFLEC
                     TPEELDVTQIPRLRTSFSSATFENAPPEVKAIADQAMMHPALFGMIFRSQESYNDANLL
                     GIPDAVINPHTAEFLVAAAGVSKPLGALQDQALKQLFDPYFWRKLTRHEFVIYGLWQQD
                     PQWLIGRFNEAYNNENMSITIILQHVQQFGWLEQLIRSNTDLSLDLAAQAHAQGLFQIE
                     PWLHETHKQGGNIFSRILQNFLNARANDEMQRSRNDGHMPTSLPLPVKTVYPILWFLAD
                     CGGLSDEDLMILQRGCIQAYPRLINYGEGVDDIIDTNGQNGNALPEEADKKMQEHFKNM
                     YSSESDVREIITVLKKYKESRDPAEQDLFACMIHGLFDEYNCFGEYPLEALATTAVLFG
                     GIINYNLLSRLALRVGLSMVLEAVQDYRPDDSMYKFGLQALIHYSPRLHEWPNYCEELL
                     NIPGLQGTEIYTKAEEVVRSQLGEVNGNSQNGVGLTNGNHVDEQLQSESTVPKFTCLHV
                     DPPFDLNYMKILMRKSKIVFYKIRDLTGAVEERHHQWFANYLVEERAKMQPNFQQLYLD
                     MLELFNDRILWAEVLRETYVVVVSMLNSEGPLGSTERGHLKNLGGWLGSLTIARNQPIK
                     FRNISFKDLLIEGFATDRLLLVIPFTCKVLAQAAKSPIFQPPNPWLMEILSVLKELYEH
                     AELKLNQKFEIEVLCKGLNIDPKDIEPSTCIRMRPPVEEEYIGQMPPPDGLEAFGDMSG
                     LLGIQRVRGPSERFSSAAITAALPDFRPQLQYPPSSTNVVPHSTIKKIFETAVQQAIQE
                     IIAPVVERSVTIAAISTSQLVSKDFALEPDEDKLRNAAYTVVKSLSGALALVTCKEPLR
                     MSIQNNIRVMARDLPEQAIPEGHVVMFVNDNLDLVCNTVEQAAEVSSRTEIDQQIQDAI
                     QARQDYRQQRTNEPFKDAAISPWAFYIPEPYKQTTGGLNREQLAIYEEFGRQSRGAPHA
                     NNVSQDSGRQLPDVLQDQFATVANLPTPAAAPAEPRQAAQQPRLQSLQAAHAPPAQQIN
                     GYMEPTGLDRGWRGIEELLSDMMRQIKEATEERIGDLQPTNPVHHTFEQLLSQVAFAGP
                     NKETWAFRIAGQVTNHLFSDSLSRLEIETLAHLLSSLCEMSVSTSRQVLMWLATLNDDD
                     RILNANVMVALMEVGLMDMRKLNTILAKAIQERRLAALEMLSSLMDEILLNEHPSAFRA
                     DFALSIDALTNWLAEDPTLDIGKALLTKLRIDTSEQELTPPSTGQKDQLEYIFDEWIHL
                     QHPDTPKKSIAAFIYQLHVQQVIKSPEESIEFFRACIDASVASYGHEQSLPYGNGNPDT
                     ATVKIDALAKLIVDLIVYQGEQPGAVKESKAKYLDQVLLVVILVLNSYLGRGESSGARG
                     DAELFSQKVFFRLFSSILFELTDAAKDDTFAGFKGEIFLVVAKAFLILQPTHFPRFAFS
                     WLTLISHRIFVPAMLEENPSQGWEIFAQLVEALLVFTGQIVRPQQETIMAQTYYRGVLR
                     VLLVIHHDYPEFLAENHFRFCNSIPMHCTQLRNLIVSAYPSNILEMPDPFATGVKVDRL
                     DDSRQAPTIRGDIDKMLSDANIKGTIDASLRSEPKAQDVEQICNAVYYDEPKPAGFEAD
                     ATTADPALIHAITLYIGTSALNMQGTKGPIFDSSIPAVKLIEKLAQELRPEAKFHFISA
                     IANQLRWPNSHTQYFSCALLHLFSTDNEDVKHTITRVFMERLLVHRPHPWGLIITLLEI
                     LKNRTYAFWDLPFVKAAPEPFKVERIFSALFTSPQQSPRPV"
     PFAM_domain     6875..7306
                     /aSDomain="CNOT1_HEAT"
                     /aSTool="clusterhmmer"
                     /database="32.0"
                     /db_xref="PF16418.5"
                     /description="CCR4-NOT transcription complex subunit 1 HEAT
                     repeat"
                     /detection="hmmscan"
                     /domain_id="clusterhmmer_input.path1.gene27_0002"
                     /evalue="2.30E-30"
                     /label="input.path1.gene27"
                     /locus_tag="input.path1.gene27"
                     /protein_end="515"
                     /protein_start="371"
                     /score="105.6"
                     /tool="antismash"
                     /translation="ALKQLFDPYFWRKLTRHEFVIYGLWQQDPQWLIGRFNEAYNNENM
                     SITIILQHVQQFGWLEQLIRSNTDLSLDLAAQAHAQGLFQIEPWLHETHKQGGNIFSRI
                     LQNFLNARANDEMQRSRNDGHMPTSLPLPVKTVYPILWFL"
     PFAM_domain     7409..7864
                     /aSDomain="CNOT1_TTP_bind"
                     /aSTool="clusterhmmer"
                     /database="32.0"
                     /db_xref="PF16417.5"
                     /description="CCR4-NOT transcription complex subunit 1 TTP
                     binding domain"
                     /detection="hmmscan"
                     /domain_id="clusterhmmer_input.path1.gene27_0003"
                     /evalue="2.80E-44"
                     /label="input.path1.gene27"
                     /locus_tag="input.path1.gene27"
                     /protein_end="701"
                     /protein_start="549"
                     /score="150.6"
                     /tool="antismash"
                     /translation="IIDTNGQNGNALPEEADKKMQEHFKNMYSSESDVREIITVLKKYK
                     ESRDPAEQDLFACMIHGLFDEYNCFGEYPLEALATTAVLFGGIINYNLLSRLALRVGLS
                     MVLEAVQDYRPDDSMYKFGLQALIHYSPRLHEWPNYCEELLNIPGLQG"
     PFAM_domain     8122..8706
                     /aSDomain="CNOT1_CAF1_bind"
                     /aSTool="clusterhmmer"
                     /database="32.0"
                     /db_xref="PF16415.5"
                     /description="CCR4-NOT transcription complex subunit 1
                     CAF1-binding domain"
                     /detection="hmmscan"
                     /domain_id="clusterhmmer_input.path1.gene27_0004"
                     /evalue="5.70E-77"
                     /label="input.path1.gene27"
                     /locus_tag="input.path1.gene27"
                     /protein_end="969"
                     /protein_start="774"
                     /score="258.1"
                     /tool="antismash"
                     /translation="KIRDLTGAVEERHHQWFANYLVEERAKMQPNFQQLYLDMLELFND
                     RILWAEVLRETYVVVVSMLNSEGPLGSTERGHLKNLGGWLGSLTIARNQPIKFRNISFK
                     DLLIEGFATDRLLLVIPFTCKVLAQAAKSPIFQPPNPWLMEILSVLKELYEHAELKLNQ
                     KFEIEVLCKGLNIDPKDIEPSTCIRMRPPVEE"
     PFAM_domain     8899..9318
                     /aSDomain="DUF3819"
                     /aSTool="clusterhmmer"
                     /database="32.0"
                     /db_xref="PF12842.7"
                     /description="Domain of unknown function (DUF3819)"
                     /detection="hmmscan"
                     /domain_id="clusterhmmer_input.path1.gene27_0005"
                     /evalue="4.00E-46"
                     /label="input.path1.gene27"
                     /locus_tag="input.path1.gene27"
                     /protein_end="1173"
                     /protein_start="1033"
                     /score="156.6"
                     /tool="antismash"
                     /translation="IKKIFETAVQQAIQEIIAPVVERSVTIAAISTSQLVSKDFALEPD
                     EDKLRNAAYTVVKSLSGALALVTCKEPLRMSIQNNIRVMARDLPEQAIPEGHVVMFVND
                     NLDLVCNTVEQAAEVSSRTEIDQQIQDAIQARQDYR"
     PFAM_domain     join(10771..11832,11876..11902)
                     /aSDomain="Not1"
                     /aSTool="clusterhmmer"
                     /database="32.0"
                     /db_xref="PF04054.15"
                     /description="CCR4-Not complex component, Not1"
                     /detection="hmmscan"
                     /domain_id="clusterhmmer_input.path1.gene27_0006"
                     /evalue="1.80E-128"
                     /label="input.path1.gene27"
                     /locus_tag="input.path1.gene27"
                     /protein_end="2020"
                     /protein_start="1657"
                     /score="428.6"
                     /tool="antismash"
                     /translation="ELTDAAKDDTFAGFKGEIFLVVAKAFLILQPTHFPRFAFSWLTLI
                     SHRIFVPAMLEENPSQGWEIFAQLVEALLVFTGQIVRPQQETIMAQTYYRGVLRVLLVI
                     HHDYPEFLAENHFRFCNSIPMHCTQLRNLIVSAYPSNILEMPDPFATGVKVDRLDDSRQ
                     APTIRGDIDKMLSDANIKGTIDASLRSEPKAQDVEQICNAVYYDEPKPAGFEADATTAD
                     PALIHAITLYIGTSALNMQGTKGPIFDSSIPAVKLIEKLAQELRPEAKFHFISAIANQL
                     RWPNSHTQYFSCALLHLFSTDNEDVKHTITRVFMERLLVHRPHPWGLIITLLEILKNRT
                     YAFWDLPFVKAAPEPFKVERIFS"
     CDS             join(15125..15488,15555..15769)
                     /Name="input.path1.gene28"
                     /gene="input.path1.gene28"
                     /source="GlimmerHMM"
                     /transl_table=1
                     /translation="MALTLTFVNQAAANTQVIIASPFYFGTLEQGRAAFKPLLDIGPVS
                     DATAITPYTSWNNGSNNACVKGGRRPTWGVGLERMDPAVWRQVFNVWLSLIKEPGAERS
                     SILLNAYATGKARSVSDNASFDAKALDYGKKARALWRSSNTQCPQKVYINNAFGDETSP
                     IIYGSNYARLTTLKRKFDPNGRFSQWFPI"
     PFAM_domain     15644..15748
                     /aSDomain="BBE"
                     /aSTool="clusterhmmer"
                     /database="32.0"
                     /db_xref="PF08031.12"
                     /db_xref="GO:0016491"
                     /db_xref="GO:0050660"
                     /db_xref="GO:0055114"
                     /description="Berberine and berberine like"
                     /detection="hmmscan"
                     /domain_id="clusterhmmer_input.path1.gene28_0007"
                     /evalue="3.90E-05"
                     /gene_ontologies="GO:0016491: oxidoreductase activity"
                     /gene_ontologies="GO:0050660: flavin adenine dinucleotide
                     binding"
                     /gene_ontologies="GO:0055114: oxidation-reduction process"
                     /label="input.path1.gene28"
                     /locus_tag="input.path1.gene28"
                     /protein_end="186"
                     /protein_start="151"
                     /score="23.7"
                     /tool="antismash"
                     /translation="YINNAFGDETSPIIYGSNYARLTTLKRKFDPNGRF"
     CDS             complement(join(17412..17492,17500..17945,18126..18305,
                     18331..18383,18476..19017,19518..20891,21464..21550))
                     /NRPS_PKS="Domain: PKS_KS(Iterative-KS) (52-484). E-value:
                     1.1e-145. Score: 477.5. Matches aSDomain:
                     nrpspksdomains_input.path1.gene29_PKS_KS.1"
                     /NRPS_PKS="Domain: PKS_AT (486-677). E-value: 7.2e-54.
                     Score: 174.9. Matches aSDomain:
                     nrpspksdomains_input.path1.gene29_PKS_AT.1"
                     /NRPS_PKS="type: Type I Iterative PKS"
                     /Name="input.path1.gene29"
                     /gene="input.path1.gene29"
                     /gene_functions="biosynthetic (rule-based-clusters) T1PKS:
                     PKS_AT"
                     /gene_functions="biosynthetic (rule-based-clusters) T1PKS:
                     itr_KS"
                     /gene_functions="biosynthetic-additional (smcogs)
                     SMCOG1093:Beta-ketoacyl synthase (Score: 64.7; E-value:
                     1e-19)"
                     /gene_kind="biosynthetic"
                     /sec_met_domain="PKS_AT (E-value: 6.8e-53, bitscore: 174.9,
                     seeds: 1682, tool: rule-based-clusters)"
                     /sec_met_domain="itr_KS (E-value: 4.4e-154, bitscore:
                     508.2, seeds: 96, tool: rule-based-clusters)"
                     /source="GlimmerHMM"
                     /transl_table=1
                     /translation="MIENGSWAVAMSSTELPRLENYLQAQKRKCTIARASLHPDSAHAQ
                     SARHRCKIAIVGSSGRFPGGADTEEAFWDLLLQGKDVHKIVPASRWSASTHVDRRDRPA
                     KNTSATPYGCWLDDAGLFDARFFGMSPREAEQVDPAQRLALMAAYEALEDGGIVSGQRS
                     SQPSRVGVCFGVTSNDWMETNSAQNIDTYMIPGGNRAFIPGRINYSFKFSGPSYSVDTA
                     CSSSLAAIDVACRALWMEEADTMIAGGTNVITNPDFTAGLDRGHFLSRTGNCKTFDDSA
                     DGYCRGEGIGVVILKRLEDALQDGDSIKGVIVDIRTNHSAEAESITRPHPKAQSDLFSR
                     VLGGLSPEKISYVEMHGTGTQVGDASEMSSVLNAIAPSSGPRRRSKHKPVHIGSVKANV
                     GHGEAVAGVTSLIKLLMMLRHDVIPPHVGIKTRLNKRFPQDMSERGIQIAVKPTPWERQ
                     EQEPRYALLNNFSAAGGNTTLLLEEPPSKMALFRLWVSWGVVPSSVMGHSLGHYAALNA
                     AGVLSDADTLFAVGMRARVLQQKCEAGTHRMLSIRASKAAVESYLNSATNIDIACINSP
                     QDVVVSGRLADIDALCKLLEAQHVRSTTLDTQFAFHSSQVDHVLDEFKTAIGGIRFRTA
                     NVPIIHATEEYSTDSILDVEHLAKHMRNTVDVVKEGVRKLYESQVVAQEEQTGTWLYEA
                     GVNINWNEWHQDYAGSMEVLRLPHYNWDLKNYWLQYVNDWSLRKGDPLPKFTLTVGRYL
                     QKMYPDFLGSKDISITDMKIMKALVAVPKPSQLLQTVVLVDENYSATCAFSTLNDSGEV
                     IIQHASCGINFGSSMSEEDAKLGSNEVASAIGAMRDAQARGHAYRFNTNMIYRMVATLA
                     DFDPAYRGLQEIILDSENMAATSISAIFRQTSTSRRAPHLQLSSIASRK"
     aSDomain        complement(join(18356..18383,18476..19017,19518..19520))
                     /aSDomain="PKS_AT"
                     /aSTool="nrps_pks_domains"
                     /database="nrpspksdomains.hmm"
                     /detection="hmmscan"
                     /domain_id="nrpspksdomains_input.path1.gene29_PKS_AT.1"
                     /evalue="7.20E-54"
                     /label="input.path1.gene29_PKS_AT.1"
                     /locus_tag="input.path1.gene29"
                     /protein_end="677"
                     /protein_start="486"
                     /score="174.9"
                     /specificity="consensus: mal"
                     /specificity="PKS signature: Malonyl-CoA"
                     /specificity="Minowa: mal"
                     /tool="antismash"
                     /translation="KMALFRLWVSWGVVPSSVMGHSLGHYAALNAAGVLSDADTLFAVG
                     MRARVLQQKCEAGTHRMLSIRASKAAVESYLNSATNIDIACINSPQDVVVSGRLADIDA
                     LCKLLEAQHVRSTTLDTQFAFHSSQVDHVLDEFKTAIGGIRFRTANVPIIHATEEYSTD
                     SILDVEHLAKHMRNTVDVVKEGVRKLYE"
     aSModule        18356..20822
                     /domains="nrpspksdomains_input.path1.gene29_PKS_KS.1"
                     /domains="nrpspksdomains_input.path1.gene29_PKS_AT.1"
                     /incomplete
                     /iterative
                     /locus_tags="input.path1.gene29"
                     /tool="antismash"
                     /type="pks"
     PFAM_domain     complement(18478..19017)
                     /aSDomain="Acyl_transf_1"
                     /aSTool="clusterhmmer"
                     /database="32.0"
                     /db_xref="PF00698.21"
                     /description="Acyl transferase domain"
                     /detection="hmmscan"
                     /domain_id="clusterhmmer_input.path1.gene29_0010"
                     /evalue="1.40E-24"
                     /label="input.path1.gene29"
                     /locus_tag="input.path1.gene29"
                     /protein_end="667"
                     /protein_start="487"
                     /score="87.3"
                     /tool="antismash"
                     /translation="MALFRLWVSWGVVPSSVMGHSLGHYAALNAAGVLSDADTLFAVGM
                     RARVLQQKCEAGTHRMLSIRASKAAVESYLNSATNIDIACINSPQDVVVSGRLADIDAL
                     CKLLEAQHVRSTTLDTQFAFHSSQVDHVLDEFKTAIGGIRFRTANVPIIHATEEYSTDS
                     ILDVEHLAKHMRNTVDV"
     CDS_motif       complement(18730..18768)
                     /aSTool="nrps_pks_domains"
                     /database="abmotifs"
                     /detection="hmmscan"
                     /domain_id="nrpspksmotif_input.path1.gene29_0006"
                     /evalue="1.10E-03"
                     /label="PKSI-AT-M_m5"
                     /locus_tag="input.path1.gene29"
                     /protein_end="583"
                     /protein_start="570"
                     /score="12.3"
                     /tool="antismash"
                     /translation="ACINSPQDVVVSG"
     CDS_motif       complement(18865..18987)
                     /aSTool="nrps_pks_domains"
                     /database="abmotifs"
                     /detection="hmmscan"
                     /domain_id="nrpspksmotif_input.path1.gene29_0005"
                     /evalue="2.20E-10"
                     /label="PKSI-AT-M_m3"
                     /locus_tag="input.path1.gene29"
                     /protein_end="538"
                     /protein_start="497"
                     /score="32.5"
                     /tool="antismash"
                     /translation="GVVPSSVMGHSLGHYAALNAAGVLSDADTLFAVGMRARVLQ"
     aSDomain        complement(19527..20822)
                     /ASF="found active site cysteine: True, scaffold matched
                     GSSS: True"
                     /ASF="found active site histidines: True"
                     /aSDomain="PKS_KS"
                     /aSTool="nrps_pks_domains"
                     /database="nrpspksdomains.hmm"
                     /detection="hmmscan"
                     /domain_id="nrpspksdomains_input.path1.gene29_PKS_KS.1"
                     /evalue="1.10E-145"
                     /label="input.path1.gene29_PKS_KS.1"
                     /locus_tag="input.path1.gene29"
                     /protein_end="484"
                     /protein_start="52"
                     /score="477.5"
                     /tool="antismash"
                     /translation="IAIVGSSGRFPGGADTEEAFWDLLLQGKDVHKIVPASRWSASTHV
                     DRRDRPAKNTSATPYGCWLDDAGLFDARFFGMSPREAEQVDPAQRLALMAAYEALEDGG
                     IVSGQRSSQPSRVGVCFGVTSNDWMETNSAQNIDTYMIPGGNRAFIPGRINYSFKFSGP
                     SYSVDTACSSSLAAIDVACRALWMEEADTMIAGGTNVITNPDFTAGLDRGHFLSRTGNC
                     KTFDDSADGYCRGEGIGVVILKRLEDALQDGDSIKGVIVDIRTNHSAEAESITRPHPKA
                     QSDLFSRVLGGLSPEKISYVEMHGTGTQVGDASEMSSVLNAIAPSSGPRRRSKHKPVHI
                     GSVKANVGHGEAVAGVTSLIKLLMMLRHDVIPPHVGIKTRLNKRFPQDMSERGIQIAVK
                     PTPWERQEQEPRYALLNNFSAAGGNTTLLLEEP"
     PFAM_domain     complement(19692..20051)
                     /aSDomain="Ketoacyl-synt_C"
                     /aSTool="clusterhmmer"
                     /database="32.0"
                     /db_xref="PF02801.22"
                     /description="Beta-ketoacyl synthase, C-terminal domain"
                     /detection="hmmscan"
                     /domain_id="clusterhmmer_input.path1.gene29_0009"
                     /evalue="1.70E-30"
                     /label="input.path1.gene29"
                     /locus_tag="input.path1.gene29"
                     /protein_end="429"
                     /protein_start="309"
                     /score="105.5"
                     /tool="antismash"
                     /translation="GVIVDIRTNHSAEAESITRPHPKAQSDLFSRVLGGLSPEKISYVE
                     MHGTGTQVGDASEMSSVLNAIAPSSGPRRRSKHKPVHIGSVKANVGHGEAVAGVTSLIK
                     LLMMLRHDVIPPHVGI"
     CDS_motif       complement(19758..19802)
                     /aSTool="nrps_pks_domains"
                     /database="abmotifs"
                     /detection="hmmscan"
                     /domain_id="nrpspksmotif_input.path1.gene29_0004"
                     /evalue="4.50E-03"
                     /label="PKSI-KS_m6"
                     /locus_tag="input.path1.gene29"
                     /protein_end="407"
                     /protein_start="392"
                     /score="9.8"
                     /tool="antismash"
                     /translation="GSVKANVGHGEAVAG"
     CDS_motif       complement(19878..19925)
                     /aSTool="nrps_pks_domains"
                     /database="abmotifs"
                     /detection="hmmscan"
                     /domain_id="nrpspksmotif_input.path1.gene29_0003"
                     /evalue="1.80E-04"
                     /label="PKSI-KS_m5"
                     /locus_tag="input.path1.gene29"
                     /protein_end="367"
                     /protein_start="351"
                     /score="13.5"
                     /tool="antismash"
                     /translation="YVEMHGTGTQVGDASE"
     PFAM_domain     complement(20076..20825)
                     /aSDomain="ketoacyl-synt"
                     /aSTool="clusterhmmer"
                     /database="32.0"
                     /db_xref="PF00109.26"
                     /description="Beta-ketoacyl synthase, N-terminal domain"
                     /detection="hmmscan"
                     /domain_id="clusterhmmer_input.path1.gene29_0008"
                     /evalue="5.80E-80"
                     /label="input.path1.gene29"
                     /locus_tag="input.path1.gene29"
                     /protein_end="301"
                     /protein_start="51"
                     /score="268.5"
                     /tool="antismash"
                     /translation="KIAIVGSSGRFPGGADTEEAFWDLLLQGKDVHKIVPASRWSASTH
                     VDRRDRPAKNTSATPYGCWLDDAGLFDARFFGMSPREAEQVDPAQRLALMAAYEALEDG
                     GIVSGQRSSQPSRVGVCFGVTSNDWMETNSAQNIDTYMIPGGNRAFIPGRINYSFKFSG
                     PSYSVDTACSSSLAAIDVACRALWMEEADTMIAGGTNVITNPDFTAGLDRGHFLSRTGN
                     CKTFDDSADGYCRGEGIGVVILKRLEDA"
     CDS_motif       complement(20112..20150)
                     /aSTool="nrps_pks_domains"
                     /database="abmotifs"
                     /detection="hmmscan"
                     /domain_id="nrpspksmotif_input.path1.gene29_0002"
                     /evalue="2.30E-05"
                     /label="PKSI-KS_m4"
                     /locus_tag="input.path1.gene29"
                     /protein_end="289"
                     /protein_start="276"
                     /score="17.1"
                     /tool="antismash"
                     /translation="FDDSADGYCRGEG"
     CDS_motif       complement(20292..20339)
                     /aSTool="nrps_pks_domains"
                     /database="abmotifs"
                     /detection="hmmscan"
                     /domain_id="nrpspksmotif_input.path1.gene29_0001"
                     /evalue="9.50E-07"
                     /label="PKSI-KS_m3"
                     /locus_tag="input.path1.gene29"
                     /protein_end="229"
                     /protein_start="213"
                     /score="20.7"
                     /tool="antismash"
                     /translation="GPSYSVDTACSSSLAA"
     CDS             join(23610..23777,23846..24505)
                     /Name="input.path1.gene30"
                     /gene="input.path1.gene30"
                     /gene_functions="biosynthetic-additional (smcogs)
                     SMCOG1001:short-chain dehydrogenase/reductase SDR (Score:
                     96.5; E-value: 3e-29)"
                     /gene_kind="biosynthetic-additional"
                     /phase="0"
                     /source="GlimmerHMM"
                     /transl_table=1
                     /translation="MAGRMNKVLIIGGTAGIGEQFVRRFHSLGKKVIATGRNGEKLESL
                     KKELEGLETSKFDFSDLTNLSENVGGILSAHPDLDTVIVTAGIQKSFNYFDPTSIAPEG
                     IASEITINLTAPALLVQLVAPHLAGLAASGVKTSLLVTSSSLAYVPLGFFPAYSASKAG
                     IHALLLALRQQLSFAPAEIQKNMCVTEIVPPYTDTGMDAEHREATIAMQGGPDKAFPAM
                     PLDEFIDGFFKALEETGPDGALGKEVGVGFGKVGFETWRGSLGKIYEGWGMST"
     PFAM_domain     join(23628..23777,23846..24295)
                     /aSDomain="adh_short"
                     /aSTool="clusterhmmer"
                     /database="32.0"
                     /db_xref="PF00106.25"
                     /description="short chain dehydrogenase"
                     /detection="hmmscan"
                     /domain_id="clusterhmmer_input.path1.gene30_0011"
                     /evalue="1.80E-30"
                     /label="input.path1.gene30"
                     /locus_tag="input.path1.gene30"
                     /protein_end="206"
                     /protein_start="6"
                     /score="105.9"
                     /tool="antismash"
                     /translation="KVLIIGGTAGIGEQFVRRFHSLGKKVIATGRNGEKLESLKKELEG
                     LETSKFDFSDLTNLSENVGGILSAHPDLDTVIVTAGIQKSFNYFDPTSIAPEGIASEIT
                     INLTAPALLVQLVAPHLAGLAASGVKTSLLVTSSSLAYVPLGFFPAYSASKAGIHALLL
                     ALRQQLSFAPAEIQKNMCVTEIVPPYTDTGMDAEHRE"
     CDS             complement(join(24789..25102,25154..25221,25291..25408,
                     25469..25487))
                     /Name="input.path1.gene31"
                     /gene="input.path1.gene31"
                     /source="GlimmerHMM"
                     /transl_table=1
                     /translation="MGYFSGAYSAALDFLYAAYPMMKVSQLQMEKSRKTLIVLSFSLGI
                     PAGIMSIVKITTISSLIEAGDPTFSTVPLEVWNVVESSSLMIAATVPMTKPIMTLVFTR
                     VKSLTSYLSGGTSRGTRGTSKGTNPNSLPSGSGFVSSSRKGWQRTDSKEEILLEEVRVD
                     NPSSNHSVV"
     CDS             join(30856..31549,31604..31612,31688..31738,31795..31841)
                     /Name="input.path1.gene32"
                     /gene="input.path1.gene32"
                     /source="GlimmerHMM"
                     /transl_table=1
                     /translation="MVSGVGPKQTLSKFKIKAVSELENVGQNLEDHLLFGASYQVNALT
                     HSALSHADYYPDAAKEYAETGKGMLSNPGGEILAWEKLSAKAETSLSDSGRKVLKAVPR
                     DWPDLEFLMLDAYSGDNQNYIEGAPKTPYMYASPAAAIMVQQSRGSITISSNDTTVPPV
                     INPNWLTHPVDQELSLYAFKRLRKMMDTSEMKKAWVEEVLPGRNVSSDAAILDAIRSTA
                     IQVFHASCTCRMDASAMPFLPPGHPQATIYALAEKIAEDILKSG"
     PFAM_domain     30859..30954
                     /aSDomain="GMC_oxred_N"
                     /aSTool="clusterhmmer"
                     /database="32.0"
                     /db_xref="PF00732.19"
                     /db_xref="GO:0016614"
                     /db_xref="GO:0050660"
                     /db_xref="GO:0055114"
                     /description="GMC oxidoreductase"
                     /detection="hmmscan"
                     /domain_id="clusterhmmer_input.path1.gene32_0012"
                     /evalue="9.90E-05"
                     /gene_ontologies="GO:0016614: oxidoreductase activity,
                     acting on CH-OH group of donors"
                     /gene_ontologies="GO:0050660: flavin adenine dinucleotide
                     binding"
                     /gene_ontologies="GO:0055114: oxidation-reduction process"
                     /label="input.path1.gene32"
                     /locus_tag="input.path1.gene32"
                     /protein_end="33"
                     /protein_start="1"
                     /score="21.8"
                     /tool="antismash"
                     /translation="VSGVGPKQTLSKFKIKAVSELENVGQNLEDHL"
     PFAM_domain     join(31291..31549,31604..31611)
                     /aSDomain="GMC_oxred_C"
                     /aSTool="clusterhmmer"
                     /database="32.0"
                     /db_xref="PF05199.13"
                     /db_xref="GO:0016614"
                     /db_xref="GO:0055114"
                     /description="GMC oxidoreductase"
                     /detection="hmmscan"
                     /domain_id="clusterhmmer_input.path1.gene32_0013"
                     /evalue="5.50E-16"
                     /gene_ontologies="GO:0016614: oxidoreductase activity,
                     acting on CH-OH group of donors"
                     /gene_ontologies="GO:0055114: oxidation-reduction process"
                     /label="input.path1.gene32"
                     /locus_tag="input.path1.gene32"
                     /protein_end="234"
                     /protein_start="145"
                     /score="59.4"
                     /tool="antismash"
                     /translation="QSRGSITISSNDTTVPPVINPNWLTHPVDQELSLYAFKRLRKMMD
                     TSEMKKAWVEEVLPGRNVSSDAAILDAIRSTAIQVFHASCTCRM"
     CDS             join(32296..33447,33483..33485)
                     /Name="input.path1.gene33"
                     /gene="input.path1.gene33"
                     /gene_functions="biosynthetic-additional (smcogs)
                     SMCOG1042:O-methyltransferase (Score: 191.3; E-value:
                     4.3e-58)"
                     /gene_kind="biosynthetic-additional"
                     /phase="0"
                     /source="GlimmerHMM"
                     /transl_table=1
                     /translation="MSQTDSLVSLARQILEAAETLEQAPPGSIAEEKHLASRNTIISAT
                     HALRAQIFTGSELLESHQVAYQTLSCLAWLVRFNIFTHVPIPTSSGEPSNEGISYTELA
                     KLAGVPLARLQTVVRMTITSGLFREAKDGSGITHTALSMAFATDDSLRDWIGFMTNWSA
                     PMASGMAEATARWGDTTAKHQTSFNVAFNSDLPWFEFVKATPGLPGVFAGYMRAMSRSD
                     GLKLKHLVEGFSWGDLDRGAVVVDVGGSTAQASIALAKAFPELRFIVEDLPEVVEGGPG
                     IIAEAEKGTPAQEGAGKLSSRITFVAHDFFNPQPELDATAGAPTVYLLRKILHDWPATR
                     AVEILQHLAVALRDGGNPKARILVMDTILPPSGTVGKHAEASLR"
     PFAM_domain     32851..33414
                     /aSDomain="Methyltransf_2"
                     /aSTool="clusterhmmer"
                     /database="32.0"
                     /db_xref="PF00891.18"
                     /db_xref="GO:0008171"
                     /description="O-methyltransferase domain"
                     /detection="hmmscan"
                     /domain_id="clusterhmmer_input.path1.gene33_0014"
                     /evalue="1.60E-15"
                     /gene_ontologies="GO:0008171: O-methyltransferase activity"
                     /label="input.path1.gene33"
                     /locus_tag="input.path1.gene33"
                     /protein_end="373"
                     /protein_start="185"
                     /score="57.0"
                     /tool="antismash"
                     /translation="SFNVAFNSDLPWFEFVKATPGLPGVFAGYMRAMSRSDGLKLKHLV
                     EGFSWGDLDRGAVVVDVGGSTAQASIALAKAFPELRFIVEDLPEVVEGGPGIIAEAEKG
                     TPAQEGAGKLSSRITFVAHDFFNPQPELDATAGAPTVYLLRKILHDWPATRAVEILQHL
                     AVALRDGGNPKARILVMDTILPPSG"
     CDS             complement(join(33995..34124,34181..34262,34382..35508,
                     36299..36416,36788..36905,36952..37005))
                     /Name="input.path1.gene34"
                     /gene="input.path1.gene34"
                     /gene_functions="biosynthetic-additional (smcogs)
                     SMCOG1138:FAD linked oxidase domain protein (Score: 208.8;
                     E-value: 3.5e-63)"
                     /gene_kind="biosynthetic-additional"
                     /source="GlimmerHMM"
                     /transl_table=1
                     /translation="MLENKKWQIDDGLIVFAIFVICLKTIWMTVDVSFGNGRHIADLLA
                     EDPIKASKWARSAYSAFLDFIFALYPTFQVSSLQIETSRKIVIGLSFGLGVPATHVTVA
                     VKNEPLQYPLNLAFTLGVMANYLGTVSGLSTASLQQRLSPESTITDPAQPLRWSAYKAP
                     QPGRVVHPATVLDVSETVQWANENNVPFLLQNGGNGWANTFSLDSQGILIQLDKLRSIT
                     FNQNGTQATIGGGALIGDVVPVAAAKSSLVLTGTCNCVGALGAILGGGYSNLGGQFGMG
                     VDDVLSLEVVKANGQIVTLSSTSLSNGSDKDLFWAMRGAGPNFGIVTSAVLRTHPVPKE
                     RLSAWTGPLTFGPSQLEAVISTIQSIKFAPNMALSFNFLNLGTPTILVTPFFHGSTQAG
                     RVAFKKLLDIGPLSDSTGDVSYENWNAGSDTACIKGGRRPTIGVGLAKMDPVSWRAVFD
                     VWAELIQQPGFERSTSDTSALTYLKKARTVWQANDGLKTHSTYVNNAFGDEPLETIYGR
                     NLPKLKALKKKEDPKNRFNQWFPFA"
     PFAM_domain     complement(34896..35306)
                     /aSDomain="FAD_binding_4"
                     /aSTool="clusterhmmer"
                     /database="32.0"
                     /db_xref="PF01565.23"
                     /db_xref="GO:0016491"
                     /db_xref="GO:0050660"
                     /db_xref="GO:0055114"
                     /description="FAD binding domain"
                     /detection="hmmscan"
                     /domain_id="clusterhmmer_input.path1.gene34_0015"
                     /evalue="1.30E-23"
                     /gene_ontologies="GO:0016491: oxidoreductase activity"
                     /gene_ontologies="GO:0050660: flavin adenine dinucleotide
                     binding"
                     /gene_ontologies="GO:0055114: oxidation-reduction process"
                     /label="input.path1.gene34"
                     /locus_tag="input.path1.gene34"
                     /protein_end="301"
                     /protein_start="164"
                     /score="83.2"
                     /tool="antismash"
                     /translation="PGRVVHPATVLDVSETVQWANENNVPFLLQNGGNGWANTFSLDSQ
                     GILIQLDKLRSITFNQNGTQATIGGGALIGDVVPVAAAKSSLVLTGTCNCVGALGAILG
                     GGYSNLGGQFGMGVDDVLSLEVVKANGQIVTLS"
     CDS             join(37491..37523,37857..37955)
                     /Name="input.path1.gene35"
                     /gene="input.path1.gene35"
                     /phase="0"
                     /source="GlimmerHMM"
                     /transl_table=1
                     /translation="MNAFRFDTGAWQYLYDLPVRPVGASKVKSIIEHPLLATLIGPA"
     CDS             complement(40046..41194)
                     /ID="input.cds36.1"
                     /Name="input.path1.gene36"
                     /Note="single-exon"
                     /gene="input.path1.gene36"
                     /phase="0"
                     /source="GlimmerHMM"
                     /transl_table=1
                     /translation="MFVADPKQLGASSATFQELSHRQVDPHTPRKRCAPWHEPSQQDPK
                     RRSLDREDSAHDSHSSSIQITVFASPGTQRTWYMQKSLLARHSGRFRTATQDPSTTSIS
                     IYHDSLSDFQDFVDFVHSSIYSVNKHAPNYHPVGTNLQAWFLGKKLEAQDYQAAALCEL
                     YAWIEPLAHACNTSLAYTPIRTQDVEFVSINLSDGDAVCEMILDAVVAHCTQNDAIAVC
                     ATLVSRDEDTIRKESDPSTGYLPHLSPTVYAHWAILATKHRSFFKRIVDSQQVKNTDRT
                     KLLRPIEEYLAGCTNAVKEAFGKKKVGKVWFASTEGSPKGNESGGGDIELDGKHMRSPD
                     QRRVSSFWPLPALANRGSSTFSTYARDDDEYMSEEGEFLRTL"
ORIGIN
        1 atgctcaccc tccttcccac cacgcctggc aaggaagcca acttgggctc acgtctagca
       61 gttttggaga tagttcgagg gcacgagacc tctccggccg tctttaccca cgacctctgc
      121 ctcccaccag ccgtcgtctt ggaggcggag gacggcgaga atgtcgccct ttgcgaaggt
      181 gagttcttcg gggatttgtg cggcatacag gtacatggct cgcgctgtgc agcattacat
      241 tagcacatgg acttcaaact gttttgtaga aaaaaggggg agaaacaggg agaagggggg
      301 aggtgaaaag gggaaattaa aacttacaat agtgaagaat catacggcca tctcgcgtat
      361 actgtctcgg ctctgccaca gacttactcc tcacccgact actcatctgg ctcggactat
      421 gccgcaatgg ttccgatgct ccaccggcat agtacgagct ctgcggtcgc tgactgctag
      481 tcgtattcgt cctcccacgc atgctcccgc cgtaaacgct ccccccgtaa acactaccct
      541 cgccacgctc tgagccagga cccggcgcga gctgcaccgc catcgcattc gccatgtcgc
      601 ttccccgaga gctggacgga cggtcatagc tctggcggaa ctgtggctgg gggctcacag
      661 cgcgggagct aggcgcggcg cgagattggg gtctgggatt cgcgaaggcg ggttgtggtg
      721 aggactgtgc gggcgcggcg cgggattgtg gcctggggct tgcgtatgcg ggcttgggag
      781 aggcttgtgc gggtgagggt gcggcacgag acccggggcg gctctgagac tggctttgtg
      841 cgaatgctgg ttgtggaggc tgcggagatg ctgcgcgagg catggcgggg gaggcaccgc
      901 cttgtcgtga gtacgagcca cgtcctgttg gcatcccata tgggtttgga ggttgagatt
      961 gagacgccgt ttgcgcacga ggtcggccag cagcatatgg attaggcgat gttgcgcgga
     1021 aagcgcctgg agatgctggc ggttgttgct gcggcggctt ttgctgcggt ggcttttgct
     1081 gcggtggctt ttgctgcggt ggctgttgct gcggtggctg ttgctgtggt ggttgttgtt
     1141 gttgttgtgg cggttgttgc tgtggcggtt gttgctgtgg tggctgttgc tgtggtggct
     1201 gttgccgcgg tggctgttgc cgcggtggtt gtttctgctg ttgtggttgc tgctgctggg
     1261 tacggattac acttggttgt gctcgaggtt ttgcttgtgg ttgtggttgt ggttttggtt
     1321 gcggttgtgg actcggggcg cgaggtgcag gcgcaggcga gacagaacga ggagcctctt
     1381 ggacaacgga gccgcgggta ggaggacgag acgaggtgct ggtgttgaat acagaggcct
     1441 tctgttggac atacatctct gttgtcttct gcatttgccg ggctgtatga gcaggcttag
     1501 gagcgccgag acgggacatt ggtggcgctt cgtaggacgg tggaggagtt ccacgtttag
     1561 cggcaacctg gttgacattg gccaacggtg taggtgctcc cccggaagat tagccccgat
     1621 ggcaggggtt gcgggggttg tggtgttgcc aatccgtgat agcgatctgc agagacacga
     1681 agtgatgttt gcttggtgac ccccttgagc tctgccaggg cctgtgcaat gggatccatt
     1741 tcctcttgtg gttcggatga ttgctgttcc ttcttcttat ccggagatgc gacatcgaaa
     1801 acattgtttc caatattgag ctggaagttt gccctagggt cgacaggttc tggacttggt
     1861 gtgggggcag ctttcaatgc attacctcgg ctcccaccgt acggccttgt aggactgacg
     1921 ttctcgctat tcgatgatct ggacgccgga ccccaagtat ttcgattact gggcgcgatt
     1981 gatggtggag gctgaacatc gggcttgctc tttctccgcg caaacggact cttctggaag
     2041 aaacccttct tctgttgaac cgtcatctcc tcaggggctt gcggttgggg tgacatggac
     2101 atgggctttc caggagatgc agatccacta ggaggctcaa tgctagagaa cgatgtaggg
     2161 ttggagtagt cactctgaga gtccctactg gcagggcgaa cagggctggg gaggggctgc
     2221 tcgaaagatg gtgcaacacc cgaggatggc gcaacacggc agaattgagt catgccatct
     2281 tgtgggtgtt cgttatgcgg tacccggctc tgctgatact gttggtgcgc ttgctgctgg
     2341 gcttgaatca accggggatc cggctgcggt gctcgattgg aatgtgtaga atgatgggaa
     2401 gctctggatg tcgccgctgg ccgagcagag cgttgctgtt gttgcggtaa caaatcaatc
     2461 tcatcctgtg gtataggcgt gatatctttc ccaagcaatt cgcgcaccag cggattgttc
     2521 ggatcgtgat gtgattcgaa ggttgacggc tggggcgagg acgctcggta ggctgggttc
     2581 atagtccttg cgaattgcgc cacggagaaa ttctcatcct ctgacgtctg ggatgctgta
     2641 tcggcatccc ctcgagcgaa gttgatgaac ttcggaggat cgggtatctc ttgacctgtc
     2701 ccactatcct tgatgaaacc tgtgatgtct ttctcaacat cgcagtcttc caatgataat
     2761 cgtattttct cgcatgcagc atcatcgcta acgcatacag tagaagcaat gttggcaaaa
     2821 ttccaaaggc tgctcttcgt gtagtcgata cgctcctctt cgagatcttg gaatttctgc
     2881 atcggttagt cctggctgct tggcttgctt tgttgagaac tactcacgtc acatgctgcc
     2941 ttccaatccc tgttccaacg accggtcgtc tcttcgagaa tcttgacagc agcctcgtag
     3001 tctcgctccg tatccgacag ctgtatctgc gtcttctcta gttttgcctt gttctttctc
     3061 tcttcctggc ccatgaccat gtgtgcctgt gcaaggaagc ccttgatctt aaggcagtcg
     3121 ttctcgtacc ggtcgcgtgc cttgttgacg gaatttgtct gctgcatctt catcttaagc
     3181 agcttctcaa tcccattctg cacaattttc cgtcgctctt tcatacctcc ggcaaaagct
     3241 tggagaggtt cctctagctc cgtcttcatc tggtgtgcca cgctttgatg tgccttgccc
     3301 atcgactcga cctcggcgcg gattacgtca aacgacatgc gcagcgttcc cgcctctgac
     3361 gatcccagtg gttttcgaga gagattgagc aacttgcgcg agtactcttc ttcgatggcg
     3421 ccgcgggcgg cgtagaagga cttgagttcg tctgatgtga ttttggcatt gtgcatgcgc
     3481 tcgagcatgg gagagacgcc ggcgtcatct ttgccccaga aattgttggc aactgtttcc
     3541 tgttagctgc tttcgtatgt ctgagcccat gtggacgcac atgagagcgt tactgagggc
     3601 ggctctgccg ccatggcgct tttggtttgc aggtagcgtg cagagcgagc gggcggggac
     3661 ggtgacggca actgcgatca gatagcagcg agaggaagca caagtgcagc agcaatgtag
     3721 ctgtgttctc taagactagg aatgtgcggt gtactttgtg agctggtgcc gtgtggggca
     3781 gggatgcggg atgcgcgctg cggagaaccg tgtttactag tcttgttgtt ggtggagcaa
     3841 ccaccacaca gctcgtgggc ttgccaggct acgagcgcca tcaccagaca cactgacggc
     3901 accgtgcatc gcttatagca tatccatgat tggtcatggt agtgatgcat gggaaagctt
     3961 gctctttgct gagaccctgg aggctggagc agcatcgcta cgacagacac gatcatgctg
     4021 cttcccaaat gaagacgcct tcatcggtcc caagactagg tataggaacg aaacacaacc
     4081 agcagctaca catttgcagt gttatgttgt gcttctactg tgtaccgtac caattaccca
     4141 cttgtccatt gttatgcagc ctccactcga ccctctgtac tcacgcttcc acagcgcaca
     4201 gaacaggcaa tccgctttga gctccaacaa tctatattac atcatacaag atgcatgacg
     4261 aacaatgcaa caatcctatt ataagagcgc atgcccacca gatatatgca gggcggggat
     4321 agtgcaggcg gcggtggcga aagcggatgt catgccagca ctgcagcctg gagcagttga
     4381 gctttcctgg cgttcaatat ccgcccaatg gcaccagcaa tgcgtaaagc atggctccta
     4441 cacagcacag tagagtcaag ggacagctgg cattgggatc tggcagatag ctaacgcgtg
     4501 gcggcgaaaa acgctgggga gcaggggcct ccttcggagc aggcactcct cccactggag
     4561 aggcacagct gcaccatgtc gtttccaacg cggccgtcgc gttcgaagca aggcaggacg
     4621 tgtagcatag cgaatctagc ttcaaatatc ctgggcaccg tgaatgttcc actaagacat
     4681 tgtcccgctg gccgtccagg cattcgtgct agctcgccgc ccccagcacc tactcgagtg
     4741 ccaagccagg cggttcggct gctttggcgg gacattcgcg actcaccaag atatatccag
     4801 catctcccct acctcgaccc atcccctaca cggccgcccg cgcgctgctc atggaaacgc
     4861 catctagatg agcagcaacc aaacgccctg gggccctccg agacaccacc agagcacacg
     4921 cctaacccca atctccaccg cagtcgccca cgagcagcgc aacaccccct cgcccagcgg
     4981 ctcgcgtcca accttctctc cagcaacgtc caacttccca tcgctgccgc tgtcctcgtc
     5041 gcgtcacgtc gggagccgca agtcgtcggc tgcctcgtcg acctcgtcgc ccttctcgcc
     5101 ctcacacgcc ggacagcagc ccccggtcgg ccagctgctg tcctcccggg tgcggacaat
     5161 aacgtcacag cagccctcgc aactggcctc cgccgccgcc gcagcaggcg gtgtgtcgag
     5221 cagcggcgga ggggccccca ggctagtgcg cgcctcgcct tcactttcaa cctctagcac
     5281 cgtgggctcg ccgagcacat ctaccaaccc cgccagcgcg tcggcgcata accagaatct
     5341 ctcgcgcata gtcatcgcgc aggtcttcct cctgctcagc cagtttggac ccgtcaagga
     5401 cgacaaagat cgcaccaagt gggagaccca ggcagagcag attcggaagg tacgtcccct
     5461 ctcttttccc acccccggcc tcacgccctg cagccttctc agaggctact tcttcttaca
     5521 atattgaccc tatgcctata cagctagtcg actcgaacgg gatggaggtc ttctccaagt
     5581 atttccgccg tctgttgcag aacaatgccc cgcacatttt ctcaacgggc ggccgcagca
     5641 tagaacccaa tggcaactac cagctgcttg tcaccgaaat gcacaagctg cagacagacc
     5701 ctgaccaagc tctcaaaatc gccgagtcgc tcaattcacc tgagggtgac ctgttccgtg
     5761 acttcgacct ctccaccttc atcgctcact ttcagctcga cttatcctca caagctatgc
     5821 ttgcggccgc gtgcaagctg ggcaacaatg cagagctgag ggcacgaggc aggtctttca
     5881 agttcacgtg cacacgcgca agcattgctg actattgcta gctgatgcca ttcttggcgc
     5941 gatgattgac gatctccttt tatctatcgc gcgtcccgac ccatcgcagc tgccagacaa
     6001 ccccgcatac cttgctgccc tcattcacaa ccttctccag tccccgccat ccgactggac
     6061 tgaagagagc acgaacaagc tgcttgctgc tctgcaatac cggtaccaga gcctgcaacg
     6121 tcagatgccg aatgagatag aagttgcttt gcagctggtc gagctctcaa atgcttcgca
     6181 gaatcccctg gtgaagctca tccagaccgc tggacctcgt ggcaccgatt ccgtagagtc
     6241 atgtaaagaa acactcgccg cagctgaggc acgggacatt agctaccagc aagttgcaaa
     6301 tgtgctggtg ttcttggcta tgtcttcggg ctacaatgcc aagaacttcg tggcagctct
     6361 gcgagaacat cgaacgggcc agcgaattga atggcaggag gtcgtgcacg cctttgatcg
     6421 tgagaatttg cgggtgtcta aaccgcaatt ccttaccatc taccacgctc ttctccctat
     6481 tgcgcaagat acggacaatt tcgatattca gcttttatgg ggtggggctt ggcaaaacga
     6541 acttacacaa ctgagcttcc tgtcccgctt cctcgaatgc acacctgaag agcttgacgt
     6601 tacgcagatc cctaggcttc gaacatcgtt ttcttcggcg accttcgaga atgcaccccc
     6661 agaagtcaag gcaatcgcgg accaggcaat gatgcacccg tatgtatcac tggatgccac
     6721 cagggccctg tttggaatga tcttccgctc acaggaatcg tataatgatg ctaacttgct
     6781 tggaatcccg gacgctgtga tcaatcctca cacggctgaa ttccttgttg cagctgcggg
     6841 agtatccaaa cctctaggag cgttgcagga tcaggccctg aagcagctct ttgatcctta
     6901 cttctggaga aagctcacgc gacatgaatt cgttatctat ggactatggc aacaagaccc
     6961 ccaatggctt ataggtcgat tcaacgaggc ctataacaac gagaacatgt ccatcactat
     7021 cattcttcag catgtccaac agtttggttg gctagagcag ctgatccgca gtaacactga
     7081 cctcagcttg gacctggcag cacaagccca cgctcaggga ttgtttcaaa tcgagccctg
     7141 gttgcatgag acccacaaac aaggcggcaa catcttcagc aggatcttgc agaacttcct
     7201 caatgctaga gcaaatgatg aaatgcaacg ttcacgtaac gacggacaca tgccgaccag
     7261 cctaccacta ccagtaaaga cagtctatcc aattctttgg ttcctggccg attgtggcgg
     7321 gctcagtgac gaagacctca tgatactaca acgagggtgt attcaggcat atcctcgact
     7381 gatcaattac ggcgaaggcg tcgacgacat catcgacaca aatggacaga acggcaatgc
     7441 actccccgaa gaagcggaca agaagatgca agaacatttt aagaatatgt acagcagcga
     7501 gagcgacgtc cgggagatta tcactgtctt gaagaagtac aaagagtcgc gagacccggc
     7561 tgagcaagac ttattcgctt gcatgatcca tggactcttc gatgaataca actgttttgg
     7621 cgagtatcca ctggaagctc ttgcgaccac cgcggttctg ttcggaggca tcatcaacta
     7681 caacctgctt tcacgactgg ctcttcgtgt cggcttatcc atggtactgg aagccgttca
     7741 agactaccgc cccgatgatt ccatgtacaa gttcggctta caagcgctga ttcattactc
     7801 gcctcggctt cacgaatggc ccaactactg tgaagagctg ttaaatattc cgggcctcca
     7861 aggtactgag atttatacca aggctgaaga agtagtgcga tcccagttgg gcgaggtaaa
     7921 tggtaactcc caaaacggtg tgggtctgac caacggcaac catgtggatg aacaactaca
     7981 gtccgaatct actgtaccca agttcacttg ccttcacgtg gaccctccct tcgacctgaa
     8041 ttatatgaag atcctgatga ggaagtccaa gatcgtgttt tgtttgttct taacaatgta
     8101 tctgaacgca atctgcaaga caagattcgg gatcttaccg gagctgtaga ggaaaggcat
     8161 caccagtggt tcgcgaatta tcttgtcgaa gaacgtgcca agatgcaacc caacttccaa
     8221 caactctacc ttgacatgct ggaacttttc aatgacagga tcctttgggc cgaagtttta
     8281 cgcgaaacct atgtcgttgt ggtcagcatg ctaaacagcg aagggcctct tggctcaacg
     8341 gagcgtggcc acctcaagaa cctaggaggt tggcttgggt cgctcaccat tgcgcggaat
     8401 caacctatca aattccgtaa catctccttc aaagacctgc ttattgaagg ttttgccacg
     8461 gatagactat tgcttgtgat ccccttcaca tgcaaagttc tcgcacaagc cgccaaatct
     8521 cccatcttcc agcctcctaa tccatggctc atggaaatat taagcgtcct taaggagctg
     8581 tatgagcatg ccgagctgaa gctgaatcag aaatttgaga tcgaagttct ttgcaaaggg
     8641 ctgaacattg accccaagga catcgagccg tcgacttgca tccgaatgag gcccccagtg
     8701 gaggaggagt acattggtca gatgccacca cctgatggcc ttgaagcatt cggtgatatg
     8761 agtggcctgt tgggcattca gcgagttcgg ggtcccagcg aacggttctc atccgctgct
     8821 atcactgctg ccctgcccga cttccgtcct cagcttcagt atcctccttc gagcacaaat
     8881 gttgtgccgc acagcactat caagaagatt ttcgaaaccg ctgtgcaaca agctattcag
     8941 gagatcattg cgcctgttgt tgagcgttcc gttactatcg ctgccatctc aacatcgcaa
     9001 cttgttagca aggatttcgc tcttgagccc gatgaagata agttgcgcaa tgcggcctat
     9061 acggttgtca agtcactatc tggagcgttg gcgctggtca cttgcaaaga gcccttacga
     9121 atgagcattc aaaacaacat ccgtgtaatg gcccgcgacc tccctgagca agccatacct
     9181 gaaggtcatg tggtcatgtt tgtgaacgac aacttggacc ttgtttgcaa cacagtggaa
     9241 caagctgctg aggtgtcatc gcgaacagag attgaccagc agatccaaga cgccatccaa
     9301 gctcgtcagg actaccgcca acaacgtacc aacgagcctt tcaaggacgc tgctatcagt
     9361 ccttgggcgt tctatattcc cgagccgtac aagcaaacca ccggaggtct caaccgagag
     9421 caacttgcca tctacgaaga attcggtaga caatcacgcg gtgcacctca cgccaacaac
     9481 gtgtcacaag acagtggacg acaactgccc gatgtgctgc aagatcaatt tgccactgtt
     9541 gcaaatttgc ctacacctgc cgctgccccg gctgaaccac gccaggctgc ccagcaacct
     9601 cgactccaga gtctgcaggc cgctcatgct ccaccagccc agcaaatcaa cggctacatg
     9661 gagcccactg ggttggatcg tgggtggcgt ggcatagagg aactgctgag cgatatgatg
     9721 cgccagatca aggaagccac agaagagcgc attggtgatc tgcagccaac gaatcctgtt
     9781 catcatacct tcgagcagct cctgtcccag gtcgcatttg cgggccccaa caaagagact
     9841 tgggctttcc gcattgctgg tcaggtcaca aatcaccttt tctctgacag cctcagtagg
     9901 ttagagattg agacactagc gcatctacta agcagcctgt gcgagatgtc agtgtcgacc
     9961 tctaggcagg tgttgatgtg gcttgcaacc ctgaatgacg acgatcgcat tttgaatgct
    10021 aatgtgatgg tggctctgat ggaagttgga ttgatggaca tgcgcaaact taacaccatc
    10081 ctcgcaaagg caattcagga acgtcgtctt gctgcgcttg aaatgctctc ctctcttatg
    10141 gatgagatac tattgaacga acacccaagt gctttccggg ccgactttgc cctatccatc
    10201 gatgcactta ccaactggct ggctgaggac cctactttgg acatcggcaa ggcgctgctg
    10261 accaagctac gcatcgacac atcggaacaa gagctgactc ctccctccac tggacagaaa
    10321 gatcaactgg agtacatttt cgatgaatgg atccaccttc aacatcccga caccccaaag
    10381 aagtcgatcg ccgccttcat ctaccagcta catgtacagc aagtgatcaa gagccccgag
    10441 gaatccatcg agttcttccg agcctgcatt gatgcctccg tcgcttcgta cggacatgaa
    10501 cagtcacttc catatggtaa tggaaaccct gataccgcca ccgtcaagat cgatgcgctt
    10561 gccaaactta ttgtggattt gatcgtctat caaggcgaac aacctggagc agttaaggag
    10621 agcaaggcaa agtacctcga ccaagtcctg ttggttgtga tccttgttct aaacagctac
    10681 ctcggccgtg gtgaaagttc aggagcgcgc ggagacgctg agctcttcag ccagaaagtt
    10741 ttcttccggt tgttctcctc gatccttttc gagctcaccg atgccgccaa agacgataca
    10801 tttgctggct tcaagggcga gattttcctc gtcgttgcga aggcttttct gatcctccaa
    10861 ccgacgcact tcccaaggtt cgccttctct tggttgactc tgatctctca ccgcatcttt
    10921 gtcccagcaa tgttggaaga aaacccttct cagggttggg agatatttgc acagctcgtg
    10981 gaagcacttc tcgtgttcac gggacagatc gtgcgacccc agcaggagac tatcatggct
    11041 cagacctact accgtggtgt gctacgtgta ctccttgtca tccaccatga ctaccctgag
    11101 ttccttgcgg agaaccattt ccgcttctgc aatagcattc ccatgcattg cacacagctg
    11161 cgcaacctca tcgtcagcgc ttatccctca aacatccttg agatgccaga tccttttgcg
    11221 actggtgtga aggtcgaccg ccttgatgat agtcgtcaag cacctactat ccgtggcgac
    11281 attgacaaga tgctcagtga cgccaacatc aaaggcacca ttgatgcttc cctgcgttcc
    11341 gaacccaagg ctcaagatgt tgaacagatt tgcaacgctg tctactatga tgagcctaag
    11401 cccgctggtt tcgaagccga tgccacaact gccgatccag cactgatcca tgccatcact
    11461 ctgtacatcg gaactagtgc acttaatatg cagggcacaa aagggccaat ctttgatagc
    11521 tctatcccag cagtcaagtt gatcgagaag ctggcccaag agctccgtcc agaggctaag
    11581 ttccacttca tcagtgctat cgctaaccag ttacgctggc ccaactcgca cacgcagtac
    11641 ttcagttgcg cgcttctcca cttgttctcc accgacaacg aagacgtgaa gcataccatc
    11701 acgcgcgtat tcatggaacg cctgctggtg caccgaccgc acccgtgggg tctcattatc
    11761 actctcctcg agattctgaa gaaccgcacc tatgctttct gggatttgcc attcgtcaag
    11821 gccgcaccag aggtacgttc cctcctcctt gaactgatga atgcaagcct cacagccgtt
    11881 taaggtcgag cgtattttca gcgccctctt caccagcccg cagcagagcc ctcggccggt
    11941 gtaaaaagga aacacatgcg gacggcaggc gcacaccaca taagttgctt gcctgtctac
    12001 caacatacac gaacacggcc cgccgcatac gtataggtgg gaaccggtaa tgtctactca
    12061 gcattttcgt gcgtacgggg tcacgggttc attcagttat tgcattgcga acgtgtagag
    12121 gcgcgtgttt gggccgtggg cgagggctcg tttctcggca tgcattctcc atccattggt
    12181 ctttttgcga cggtctgtta tatctgtgtg tctgtctggt gccgtgggaa gagtaaaaag
    12241 cacggcgttt tataacgggt ggacgcgcgg ctttttgggt tgttttctct tctctctttt
    12301 ctcccttttt ttttcttgct ccttggtttg gtcgaatgct aggcgcgatg atgatgggtg
    12361 ggtgggcggc acgggtaggg tatactggag gagggaggga ggcaacgaat gggatggaac
    12421 gggtttgcca acttcgtgta gaatagcatt gtaggagggg gatgggggaa ggggttagga
    12481 aaagaccgtc cggaatgtat gtgtgcgtag acgacgatga ttggttgttt gctgcatacg
    12541 actctttttg tttgggtcaa aacgtgcata ttatgactag tactgtagga tatcgatagg
    12601 ggcgatgaat gatacatgtg gcgtttgaaa agattgtgcc ttttttttta attttgtttt
    12661 gttttggtta aaagggttgg ggttcgtcat tgagcgtgtg tgatgtgtta tgctctaagt
    12721 ggtgttgcta ccatgagtga gtggggtttt tgtagtgtag tgtatggggt cggccggact
    12781 gttgatcatt atgtcaaggc catggttagt tagtttgtcc tagtgataag tagttgtaaa
    12841 ttatcgatac tagcactgca tgatgactcg taatagatac cgtgaaaggg ttactatgcc
    12901 atcttatata tacatttaca tatacaccaa aaggtcgtgg cacgagcgat gaaggaggga
    12961 tctacatatt ttggcatata tacttaggct ataaacgcat gttgtggcat acatatatgg
    13021 cgaagtgttt ctatatagcc ttttcgatca tggctcgaaa aagtggtatg gaaaagtgat
    13081 atgagggcgg agattaggag gaggagggtg atggatttga aggctggatt aggtattaat
    13141 gttttctatg atatatttca ttgaatctaa cattctttat tcgttccaaa tagccaacca
    13201 accgattcta gacaaagctg gatactggag acaaaagccg cttgtagctg gattgcctta
    13261 tttgtttctc aaaggatcag gcttggagat tctgagagtg agagtttgct gaacgccagg
    13321 tataatggtg acaatgctct ctagatgcaa ggatacgtac gtatggtgat tttggaaaga
    13381 ccgggataac gttgaatgcc gcatttgtca tgttgtatca gaatggaaga gacagacggc
    13441 gagtagaaaa gaccagtaga aacagctttg atactatttt gagatttagg atgacggact
    13501 tatggcagca atgccaaacg aaatctctac ctaaacatcg gaaacggcaa aagtcccggc
    13561 gcataacaac gacaactgga acaagaagct gataaaacct gtaagatccg gatagcatta
    13621 tacacagacc agcacgattc tatagagact cgggtgtttc taactcgtaa acggtagaat
    13681 gtttcctcct atgcaaggcc acgaccgaaa cctgtttgtg tacctggttg acaatggcgc
    13741 gactagccct ctctggacat ctgatacaca tcgtgttcac caccctgtta gaacagtctc
    13801 cagattcaag tcgaccagac aattttagac aagtcatcgg tcagcccggc cgatagcgag
    13861 aaccgaatcg tctgcattgg gaactgtcat tggtctgttc gcgggtcatg gcgtcccaag
    13921 atgacatggg aaggacggac cacgagcttt cctcaaataa gctttcacgt tgaaactcca
    13981 cctctcttac gcaatcctct agaaaccccg ttcggcctgc gagtctcccc ctactacctc
    14041 cacgtgcgca cgataattat agccccatag gttcgcttcg gcccgtgcca tgcagccgcc
    14101 tcgtatttag gtcggctagg tctcgaacgc aggtaagcaa ctccgtgcgc gttgggtgta
    14161 accgtattga tgttctcgcc ctacaagtcc gaactgaacg cttctcattg ataagcaaga
    14221 cagtacctag ggtttttgca ccatcagccc tcaggataca gattgaagtc atggttttcc
    14281 gtccaccgat tgtttgggct ctgctcagtc tagtgttctc gcccgttgtc aacggtgcct
    14341 tggatacttc ctctctctcg cccttgcttt cttcccaagc atctatcgac aacagcgcgc
    14401 cgcgatggag cgaatatgca gcaccggtac ctggcgcggt ggtacacgtc gcgagcgagg
    14461 ctgacgtcca agctacggta cgttggattt gttccccttt tcctcgctac acttctcctg
    14521 cccttttgag caggtttgcc gatacccatg ctgacattac gtgaaggtca aatgggccgt
    14581 cggccgtaat attcggttcc tgacacagaa tggagggaac ggatgggcta ccactttcaa
    14641 gatcgggtcc aacgacatca tcatcaacct tgatcgactc cgcactatca cattcaatgg
    14701 ccagaagacc gaagcaacgg tagcgggcgg cgcgctgatt tccgacgttg ttcaggctgc
    14761 caattccaac ggcatactgg taccgacagg tagctgtaac tgtgttggat atctgggagc
    14821 tgtgctcggc ggtggcatcg gagcattgca gggtcaatat ggcctcggag tcgacgaatt
    14881 gctctcgctc agagttgtgc ttgccaatgg cacagctgca acggtaactc catcatccaa
    14941 tagtgacctc tggtttgctc tgcgtggagc agctcccaat ttcgcaatcg tcacatcagc
    15001 cacggtacgc gctcacccag cacctgaagg agggctgcaa gcctgggccg gaagtctcat
    15061 attccggcct gatcaactgg aagctgtcgt ccgcgtggct ggatcccttc cactgagtgc
    15121 gaaaatggct cttactctta ccttcgtcaa ccaagctgct gcgaacactc aggtcatcat
    15181 cgcaagcccc ttctattttg gcacacttga acaaggtcgt gcagctttca agcctctcct
    15241 tgacattggg cctgtatcgg atgccactgc gattacacct tacacttcct ggaataatgg
    15301 atcgaacaac gcgtgcgtga aaggaggacg aaggccaacc tggggagtgg gactcgagcg
    15361 catggaccca gccgtgtggc gacaggtctt caacgtatgg ctgagcctga tcaaagaacc
    15421 aggtgccgag cgcagtagca ttctgctgaa cgcatacgct accggtaaag ctcgatcagt
    15481 gtccgacagt tcgagcgccg tgccgtggag aaacaccatc aacttccacg catcaataac
    15541 tgcattttac acagacgctt catttgatgc taaagcattg gactacggaa agaaagcgcg
    15601 tgcgctgtgg cgatcctcaa acacccagtg tccccagaag gtgtacatca acaacgcgtt
    15661 cggcgacgag acctccccca tcatctacgg atcaaactat gcaagactga ccaccctgaa
    15721 acgaaaattc gaccccaacg gtcgctttag ccagtggttc cctatatagg tggacattag
    15781 atatgactag ctagaaaatc acacagagcc ttcgctccat cccctaccat catgttgaag
    15841 tggtcccact catgaagcgt cgtaactgca attggaatac caggaaacag gtccgcccaa
    15901 agacctggcc cagaatcgtc gtgagcttca atcaggaaat caacatcagt cgaatcccca
    15961 gcttctctct caaatgtccc atatcgtgtt ccgtccagtg cgcttttccc agccaagcac
    16021 attgataccc tcgggttctc aagacccgga ggaaccttca gcggtgttgc gcggtggcta
    16081 gcaagaagat tgacagtagc tttgaaatgc tcaattagcc aatccgggct cggactcgcg
    16141 tctttggtcg aatccgaggc tcctatctgc tggaacacac cgacctcgcg gcagtggtcg
    16201 tagaagcgat ctggaagctg gcctagccca tcacccactc gcatcggcgg actatccaaa
    16261 agcagaatat tggaaacctg gtggccttcg tccaaaagca tctgcgctgc gcagaaggcg
    16321 aaaacccctc ccgaagacca gccgcccagt gtatagttgc ccgtcggctg gcgtcgcttg
    16381 atctcagtga tgtacgatct aagcagtgac tccaatgtgc acgtcatgct ctcagcgtta
    16441 tggcggtagg gactgatgag agccaccact ccaatcgaag gcgacatccg agggatcgat
    16501 acataggatg cggctgatcc tgagccgtcc ggaaacagaa aaagcagcct gctgtcaggt
    16561 gtcttagcct gctggagcac gagcgaggtg acggggcgcg cgtcattaga ctgacgccac
    16621 gactccttca acgctggcaa gttttcaggc atgtcggact ccgatggggg gttaggagac
    16681 ctggatcctg ctcgcccttg ggccctgcat cccgcacgtt gtcaagcgag aggcccttgc
    16741 tcctcgcata tgcatcctcc aggcttccca gcgttttgaa ttcgtcgaac agggagatgc
    16801 ctgtgccgag gtcaaagtcg aggtcgtctt tgagcctgct cgcgatgatc aacgacagga
    16861 gagagtcgat gcctagatct gcgagctgga tgtcgtcgcg aagctcggcc ttttctatcc
    16921 ccgactcttc ggatacgatg gtgagtagct tgtccagtcc cttttcgagg ctagaatcca
    16981 ttgggtaatg cgctggctgg gctaagacag tcggcatgtt tccgctttgc acactacctg
    17041 catctcgcac gtgtaatgag tccggttctg ttcctcgaga ttgcgcgctc tgtgcagagg
    17101 tcaaaacgtg atgaagcagt cttggaggaa caccttgtaa ctgggaatcg ttagttttgc
    17161 ttcgtcacga cagttgatta gtggttggtt acatacttca acatccttga tgattgcaac
    17221 catgcgatcc tcttggatca cagatattgt acccctccaa acagtgttct ccttgtttac
    17281 cattgccacg tagcatttgt acactccatc cgtagcaaga tcctcaaaca gggtcataga
    17341 tccccagcca tgattgacaa agcattcttt cccaaggtca gatgcgtcgt tagcgttcat
    17401 gacaaaccca gctacttgcg tgaggctatc gatgaaagct ggaggtgcgg cgcacgcctg
    17461 ctggtactcg tctgtcggaa gattgctgaa atctaccacg ctggtagcag ccatgttttc
    17521 gctatccaaa ataatttctt gcaaacccct ataggctgga tcgaagtctg cgagcgtcgc
    17581 caccattctg tatatcatgt tggtgttgaa acgatacgcg tggcctctcg cctgtgcgtc
    17641 tcgcatcgcg ccaatggcac tcgcaacctc attgcttccc aacttggcat cttcttcact
    17701 catcgaggat ccgaaattga ttccacagct cgcgtgttgg atgatgactt cgccgctgtc
    17761 gttcaaggtc gagaaggcac acgttgcgct ataattctcg tccaccaaaa cgaccgtttg
    17821 aagcaactgt gatggcttcg gcacggcgac aagagccttc atgattttca tgtccgttat
    17881 ggaaatatct ttggaaccca aaaagtccgg atacatcttt tgcaggtagc gaccaacggt
    17941 aagcgctatg tccgcatata tcgacggtgt gcagagtggc agcccattaa ctttgtgtcc
    18001 atgggcaata gctttcagtt ttggctcatt cagattggtt cgcaactcga tcctcgctgg
    18061 cagatactgg atgttacctt ctacaacttc atggatggtg gggctcagca aactaggtag
    18121 ttcactgaat ttcgggagcg ggtctccttt acggagggac cagtcgttga cgtattgaag
    18181 ccagtagttc ttgagatccc agttgtagtg ggggaggcgc agaacttcca tagatccagc
    18241 gtagtcttga tgccattcat tccagtttat gttcacaccc gcttcataca gccatgttcc
    18301 ggtttctgtc agagatgacc agctattcac gttcttcttg agcgaccact tggctttcgt
    18361 agagtttcct aacaccctct ttactataga tgtgagcgta gagttatgcc caatttcaag
    18421 gaagtgtgta cggctattga tgacgcccgt aactgatgca ttttccagag catacacgac
    18481 gtccacggtg ttccgcatat gcttcgcgag gtgttccacg tccagaattg aatccgtgct
    18541 atactcttct gtagcatgta tgatgggaac attggcggtc cggaaacgaa tacctccgat
    18601 agcagtctta aactcgtcaa gaacgtgatc gacttgcgaa gagtgaaagg cgaattgggt
    18661 gtccaaagtc gtgcttctaa catgctgtgc ttcaagtaat ttgcaaagag cgtcgatatc
    18721 tgccagcctg ccactgacta caacgtcttg cggactattg atgcacgcga tgtcgatatt
    18781 tgtggcactg ttgagataag actcaacggc ggccttgctc gctctgatag acaacatccg
    18841 atgcgttccc gcttcgcact tctgctgcag aacacgtgcg cgcataccca cagcgaacag
    18901 ggtatcggca tcggagagaa cacccgcggc attcagggca gcatagtggc ctaagctgtg
    18961 acccatgacg ctcgaaggta ctacacccca tgagacccat aatcggaaaa gtgccatctg
    19021 caagcttgca tgtgcaagtt ggctttcttc tgcgccataa tcgaagctgt ctcctccatc
    19081 gtcatctcta attattggaa ggaatgacgc aagacccagg agcttcgcca accgatcgta
    19141 ctggtcaata ctggctctga aaaaggaatt tgtacgatac aattcgcggc ccatgccgtt
    19201 gtaatggcca ccctggcctg taaagacgaa agttaccggc ggagggggat gcttgtcttt
    19261 ataatcgagt ccgactgcag catggtagtc aatgttgaga tgaggttggc gaccgaatca
    19321 acgccgaatg ctagcctatg ggagtggtgc atgcgtctgg ctgtagtggt gtaagatatc
    19381 gaaggtagat tgagatgagg attttgttga acgaagagca aaagagaccg aatgttcgct
    19441 tgcagggccg acgaagtctt tgcagagacg ctgattggaa acgtgctcgg gaggtcattt
    19501 gcccgccctt caaaaacttt ggaaggaggt tcctcaagta gtagagtcgt gtttcctccg
    19561 gcagcactga agttgttcag caatgcgtaa cgaggctctt gttcctggcg ctcccacggc
    19621 gtcggcttga ctgcgatctg aatacctcgc tcactcatgt cctgtgggaa tcgtttgttg
    19681 agtcgagtct ttattccgac gtgtggcggt ataacatcat gacggagcat catcaagagc
    19741 ttgataagac tggttacacc cgcaactgcc tcaccgtgtc caacgttggc tttaacagaa
    19801 cctatgtgaa ctggtttatg ttttgaacgg cgtcgtggac cggagcttgg cgcgattgcg
    19861 ttcaatacgc tcgacatctc agatgcgtcc ccaacttgcg ttccagtgcc atgcatctcg
    19921 acgtagctaa tcttttctgg gctcagaccg cccaaaaccc gagaaaagag atcactctgc
    19981 gccttagggt gtgggcgtgt gatcgattca gcttcagcag agtggttggt tctgatgtca
    20041 acgatgactc ccttgattga atcgccgtct tgaagggcgt cctccaatcg cttcagaatc
    20101 accacgccga ttccttcccc gcgacagtag ccgtctgcac tgtcgtcaaa cgtcttacaa
    20161 ttccctgttc tcgaaagaaa gtgacctcta tccagcccag cggtgaagtc aggatttgtt
    20221 atcacattgg ttcccccagc tatcatggtg tctgcctctt ccatccacag agctctgcat
    20281 gcgacatcga ttgcagccag actggacgag catgcggtat cgaccgaata gctaggtcca
    20341 ctgaacttga aactgtagtt gatccgacct gggatgaatg ccctattacc accagggatc
    20401 atgtatgtat cgatattctg agcgctgttc gtctccatcc agtcattgct cgtgacacca
    20461 aagcagacgc ctacacgact aggttgcgat gaccgctgcc cagacacaat gcctccgtcc
    20521 tcgagtgctt catacgcggc cataagcgcg agtcgctgtg ccggatccac ttgctcggct
    20581 tcccgtggag acatgccaaa gaaccgggcg tcaaaaagcc ctgcatcatc aagccaacac
    20641 ccatatggcg tcgcgctggt gttcttagcg ggtcgatctc tcctatcgac gtgagtagat
    20701 gcactccacc gggaggcggg aacaatcttg tgtacgtctt tgccctggag caaaagatcc
    20761 cagaacgctt cttcggtatc cgcaccgcca gggaagcgac cggatgagcc aacaatagca
    20821 atcttgcatc tgtgtctcgc actttgcgcg tgagcggaat ctggatggag gcttgctctc
    20881 gcaatcgtgc actgtatttt gttctctgca ttctcgagtg cttgttgtat aagggagcct
    20941 gcgccgctag aaacaggaat caaactggct tttgtcttgc cactggctct gatgcgatat
    21001 ttaattgatt cagccaagga accgatatcc atctgctcca aaagtattac tctgagcgca
    21061 cctgaaagag cttgacccag agtgttctca ttggacagta gttggtccac attagagggc
    21121 gagtttagtg ttcccaggtc tgtgctcccc tgcaggctgt tgggtatata ttgtgcaagg
    21181 tcccatatct tttggtgcct tattgattgc aacagagtat cgatggcgtc tgaattgtat
    21241 agatgcccgg cgtgataggg cgcatatata gatagagcca atgaagccac gctcttaaac
    21301 tctgggtcga tgaccatgtc cgaaaggact tgtggcggac cacaaatagt tgcatttctg
    21361 gaagatatca cgcctacata cggcagtgaa gctctgccta cgttcttgat tatttgttag
    21421 tatttctgtc attttcaaat ggagagagag cctgtgaact cacctttctc ttctgcgcct
    21481 gcaagtaatt ctccaagcgt ggcagttcag tggacgacat agctacagcc cacgacccat
    21541 tttcgatcat gtctgggttg tcgcagtgga acaaacttcc tgtctgcgca gcaaattcgc
    21601 ccacagaaaa agacagcatg gtcacttcca cagcaacatg tacaagctct gctattgaac
    21661 ggcaacaact gatggccgct gctgtgagag atcctgtaca cagtccaaca agacatgcat
    21721 tgctgggatc tggatatcgc ccccctgctg tctcgtgaca ttgtctcaag aagatgccaa
    21781 attgacatat acttgtgatt gcatgttcaa ctgcgactct acagtcgcct ttgaaatcaa
    21841 catctaaaag ctctcgtagc gatgaaaact gtatcacgtc cgctcctttg ccattttgcc
    21901 gtctcaatat ctctgctttc accctcttgt atgcaatttg tagaaattca tcaagtaaag
    21961 gatcatgctt cacatgcaga agtgagcgga gctgtgatcg gcaatcgtct gtctggtcgc
    22021 cgaaaagata aattgtaaaa acatcttctt ctttcgtcat attcctcggg ttgcagcttc
    22081 agtgctgtgt aaagagtctt tagagaccag gtcaaagaaa aaataacgaa tcaaaaatat
    22141 caatatcaaa gggaccaggc tgactccctt attttgtttt gcgtgctcat gtccaagtaa
    22201 cggtgcacac gcttgtcctg atttgcccca caatcgacat gccatcggct tccaggctgc
    22261 ccatgggcat cctttcagtt cccttcggcc ttcgcatacg tacgatatac tgtatgtggg
    22321 atgcaatctg aggagactag tgacttggtg agctaaagga ccactgcacc tagctctgtg
    22381 acaagggttc atgcttccag cttgattgct gcctcatcac gcaaagcacg tcgtctctcg
    22441 ccctatatca attggtcgga gtacctgcat gcatatccta gctcgatttc atgtatgctt
    22501 ctgtcgaggc cgacgctcca tgtcatcttt cccctcttct ccgtgcatat ttgcaatcta
    22561 actaacacat tatccctggt gacagataac cgataggctg tagactcgtt ctagcaagtg
    22621 ataggaagcc ctagaaaggg tacaggataa taaaaatctg gtcggcacaa tcatcgtatg
    22681 attattacac tgtatatcct aaatatatat atagaagata ttgcatcttc cggtcagttt
    22741 tcatttgata tttggcataa atactacagc aaaaatttga atataataag ttttttaaag
    22801 ccctttagcc aaaggtttag ataatttgtg aatataatat atacaagatc atgtgatatc
    22861 aatattcgta ttgacattgc gttagccgcg ctgtacccac acttcccagg gtcggagttc
    22921 accgatgtct tgcattcaag tccgcaatta attagtgaaa tcccagtgaa cgatccagat
    22981 gaatcagtac aattaggcag taatcccgtt gataaggttg aatactcaca ttgtgcgccc
    23041 aaaaggccgt agtctaacgg ttctcgtaat gcacatgcat gcagcaaggg tggctccggc
    23101 cagtgtgcta gactagctgc tttcgcatcg cgtgtgcagc tcatgcaggc atggggcgtc
    23161 gaatcagtgc cgaggcggat aatcgagacc ccgatgcaac cttcgggaat cgaatgagga
    23221 aatgtaacag tggtgtgggt acagagaaga aaacaccgcg tgacacagca tgcttgcgcg
    23281 ttctgcctgt ttgtctggct gcaagtgagg tcgcacaccg tgactatcct tgcccttttt
    23341 ggacaccacc cgccatgacg aacttggggg ttttcttgcg agcacaaggg ctgctgcgct
    23401 gtgaaagggt ggcggagcaa acagtgtgga ggcggtttgc ctgacaacga accgtggcca
    23461 tggttacggc acagcagata aagtagataa ctgaaaccga ccgttttcac agagcaaaac
    23521 aacccctaaa taaacgctcg actcgttatc agcgtattcc atctcttgct acctgccagt
    23581 catcaaaata atccacgttg cgaatcaaga tggcaggacg aatgaacaaa gtgctgatta
    23641 tcggcggtac ggctggtatc ggcgaacagt ttgtccgccg attccatagc ctgggcaaga
    23701 aggttattgc gacaggtcgc aatggggaaa aacttgagag cttgaagaaa gaactggagg
    23761 ggctcgagac tagcaaggta ggctgctctc tgggccacac ctctggtacc agaacatcta
    23821 ctaacttgtc tctgggaacc tatagttcga tttttccgat ctcacaaacc tgtcagaaaa
    23881 tgtaggcggc atattgtcgg ctcacccaga cctcgatacc gtcatcgtca cggctggtat
    23941 ccagaagtcg ttcaattact tcgaccccac cagcatcgca ccagagggca tcgcatccga
    24001 gatcactatc aatctgacgg cacccgccct tctcgttcaa ctcgttgctc cacacctcgc
    24061 tggtcttgct gcatccggag tcaaaacgtc cctcctggtg acttcttcgt cactggccta
    24121 tgtgccgcta ggtttcttcc ccgcctactc ggctagcaag gcaggaattc atgctttgct
    24181 tcttgcgctg aggcagcagc tttcctttgc gcccgcagag atccagaaga acatgtgcgt
    24241 cacggaaatt gttcctccat acaccgacac gggaatggat gcggaacatc gcgaggcaac
    24301 tattgccatg caaggaggcc cagacaaggc atttccggcc atgccgttgg acgagttcat
    24361 agatggattc ttcaaggcct tggaagagac cggtcctgat ggggcgctcg gcaaggaggt
    24421 tggtgtaggg tttggcaaag ttggctttga gacgtggagg ggatcgttgg gcaagatcta
    24481 tgaagggtgg ggcatgtcaa cttagcatgt cttcgtgtga ggcgagcaat cgtcagtcga
    24541 aaaaaaagta ggaaaatata cagtaacttc caacaatatg tgtacatcac tacgacgtga
    24601 tcactaggtg agcattttgt ttccttgtgt gacagtagag gaagttccaa tactaggtaa
    24661 cgtagattcg tttattgggt atatcactaa caaataaaac agtaggtctt gaactctcta
    24721 gatctctaat tcgtacatca tattcaacat catcccatta aatattacta agacagctga
    24781 tatccgatct atacgaccga atggtttgaa gatggattgt cgaccctaac ttcttcaagc
    24841 aagatctcct ccttgctatc cgttctctgc cagcctttgc gcgaggagga aacaaatccg
    24901 cttccggagg gcaaggaatt ggggttggtc cctttggacg tgccacgggt gccccgcgat
    24961 gttccaccgc ttaggtatga agttaaggac tttacgcggg tgaatacgag ggtcatgatt
    25021 ggcttcgtca tcgggactgt ggcagcaatc atcagggatg aggattctac gacgttccag
    25081 acttcgaggg gcacagttga aactacggaa ttcgagttag tggttattcg tgagtgtttt
    25141 aggtcaacct tacaggtagg gtcaccggct tcaatcaatg aactgattgt ggtgattttg
    25201 actatggaca taataccggc actgtatcag atgggttgtc agaattgctt ctaatgctgc
    25261 agcaaagctt gcttggggta ttcaacatac ggtattccca aactgaaaga cagcacaatg
    25321 agagtctttc gcgatttttc catctggagt tgcgatactt tcatcatcgg atacgcggcg
    25381 tataggaagt cgagggcagc cgagtatgct gaatgatgtg gtcagcgcat gatcaaagta
    25441 actgcgagga tgctacttca ccacgtacct cctgaaaaat atcccatact aagataaata
    25501 ttcggattcc agcatttacc agggattctt ggattccagt ttctctcgac gggatcgcat
    25561 tttacaaaag tcaagaccgt catgatacta ttccagatga aaagaaaagc cagtgatgcc
    25621 cagagatagt gtccgatgcg cttgttgttc gtgacaaaca gtcggataat cagggccacg
    25681 acaggtactt tggggaacac aaacgtccag aggctgagtc ccgttagccc ataagacgaa
    25741 ggcgacagtt tggcagcagt gacgggatct tctttcagca gctcaagcaa atggcgacca
    25801 aaacccatgg atacgttgac tgatagccaa atagttcgtg ctaaaatgac tagcattgcc
    25861 acgacaatca ttccatcgtc gatttccatg cgggtgcgct ccagcaggcg acgggacacc
    25921 aaccgaaggg tcacagcgga caacgagatg caggtaaata cccaattgat ggtaagagca
    25981 aacgcgcgtc ggtcttcatc accgccgtac gccatgtctt agaaaatggc gaaaaagaag
    26041 aagaagaaaa agtatgataa tcaggcgtgg tcagaagctg ggagaagtgg gagcgttggt
    26101 gccgtggtgt ggtggggaat acgacagcct acgccacaaa tacatatggg cttctaagca
    26161 ctacatgtcg cacacagcat aagacagcat ggacgaaacg atagcggact tcacctctaa
    26221 cttttcccag aattcgacat cacattcccg tttccttcct cattcgacta ttcggaaatc
    26281 tgaacataat ttattcctac attcagcaaa atccagtata ggatgttcaa tgacatacaa
    26341 tgaacggaga ttcactcgtg cgtgttggac acagagccct gtatccgggg aagaatggta
    26401 ttggaccttg aaccgcgtgg gacgaaagca gccttgcgcg accatgcggg actaacgaag
    26461 actaacgaac tccgcccgtc ggacaagaga aagagttatc tagctcgggg agctgagcca
    26521 cctacccttg ctagcctacc aggtgagctg ggtggtcgag acaagagaag atggcagcga
    26581 acaaaccaaa atcaccaagc aagtgtctgg tcgtatcgac atcccaccat tttccctgtc
    26641 gcgaattcga aatacgagaa tcacatccac cggcacttcg agtacgagcg ccatggaggg
    26701 aggctgcatg aacggcagcc gctcttggcg aacagtgggc cagtgcccgt ccaacacatg
    26761 tacagttcgg ccagagcggc ctttgggggc cagggatgac ctgacgccat tcgccacggg
    26821 aaagcttacc acgtctaacg ccttggagga actatactcc gacaaatgca tgcgcccacg
    26881 gcgtcatctg gccgtcgtat ctcgtaaatc attcgtatcg acctgggtca cgtacgcttg
    26941 tggcgcgacg attccagagc gtgcaccact tcgtatcctg agctatcgta cggtgcggta
    27001 gcttacaatc ttttagcctc acggctcggg ccgggtagcc atggagatca cggggccgcc
    27061 gacccacatc ggttaacgag ggtttgctta ttagttcgtt cgcgcttgta tactttggca
    27121 tccttatgct gataagagta tgtagtcctt ctttcgcagt ttggaagaat gtgcgcaata
    27181 tttgggcaaa gggtgtagac atgcagggag ccaaggatca gctcgtacgc acatgtgggc
    27241 gcacacgctt ttccagcttt gaatcttccg atgcgcgaaa ttcacctgat aggccagatg
    27301 gcccctgtct ggtcaacttc ggcttccgac agtaccagga tgatttcagc tgcaagcagg
    27361 acttgctctg tttggacaat tccgttgctg actgaaccac gcttgtgact aagattggta
    27421 tctaccatgt tacgctaaat ttcccatatg taagacaagg aggactaacc tcgttatcgg
    27481 aatcaggccc cctgatttcc ccgatttaga cgtcggcatc ttcaaacccg agaaatccag
    27541 tgcgttacgt gacatggttc attccctgga ttctcgaacg agatcgtcca attaagcacc
    27601 tccccgtgcc cagcagcggt atttgcttgt tgatcctgtg gatatgggtc tctggcgtga
    27661 tctagcgccg tctgattcgc atgggtagca ccagtcatac cttggatcac acacacataa
    27721 cgcactctag catcaagatt ggtgggccaa ggcagtatag ctcagctgag tgagaagcgc
    27781 ttctcagctg tctcccatgt taattaattt gtcaaaccga ctcccagcat gcgcttgcta
    27841 gccgaatcag ttctttgtaa aagtatctca gcaaatgaac gcattcgctg ctcgaatttc
    27901 cccacggcac tctccgagac accctcattc acaatcatct cgacaacctc atacgcgtca
    27961 ttcaaggccc ccacagcacc aaccccacca gcaggagaca ttgtgtgcgc tgcgtctccc
    28021 ataatagtga ccacgcccga tgtcttccaa gtgggtatct tgagggaaga tgagtagatg
    28081 cgcatgcctg cagtgagaga cctatcctgc agttcgatca gggagcggac tgatggatgc
    28141 cactcctccg ttagagctag agcaagttct gggccattct gcagcagatc atccaagcct
    28201 ttcccttgca ctctcatcat tccgggtcga aacatgatcc cccaatgaac gtagtcctcg
    28261 ggtagatgcg tatgcacatc gcggttcgaa aagacgcatg gttcgtacac catgaccacg
    28321 ggtccatcac cgaagataat ctcttgagtg agtggggttt gatcccgcac gatagtcagc
    28381 caacggcgga acggttcggg aaaacggtca tgcagctcgg tgttcaacgg cgtttttccg
    28441 tagacgcagc acgtctgggt atcctggatg tgtgaaggac ctagaatcaa ctgcttgcgt
    28501 acgcgagatt gagagccatc cacacccagc agcaaggtcc ccacttcggt gcttccgtct
    28561 gcaaagaaga cacgtactcc ccgggcgttc cggcggcatc ctcgtccaat tcttcatatc
    28621 gttcgaactc ttgtccgaaa tgaacgtgct ccgctatgcc tgtcatcagg gcgtggcgaa
    28681 gtagacctct atcagccgtc agcggggccg ggaccccagg tggtaagcgg ctacgacgac
    28741 aggctaggac ggagccatcg acaggattga tattggtttc gcccaaggcc gtgaatgcgc
    28801 aggtctcttc gagcagctgg actgactccg gagtcaatag ggtcaccaat tttgccttga
    28861 ggtctccact aattttgatc cggttgcctt gtctgcgggc atccagccga gcatctcgct
    28921 cgtgcactga gaaggagatg ttgcgtttct tgaggccctg agccgctgcc agccctccaa
    28981 ctccggctcc aatgatgata atatgctgct tcgtttgcat gataccgagg cagaatcaag
    29041 atagacgtat gcggggtgat cttttgtaag gtcgcttttc tgcctgagtt aaatagcatc
    29101 cgtatgtatg tctcacggtt gatttcgccc ccaatacggg aatttgcata tgcatgcatc
    29161 ggttgcatcc aatccctgtt tgtttatcat acctgttgta cgtaccatgt ttctaaatta
    29221 ccgtttattc aaatttagat ctaaaattat gaaaggtttt gttaccaaat agtcatcaag
    29281 atttactact ctgagattgc ctttacaaga aaaattgctc taattttatt attggttttc
    29341 acaaaattat ggaaatcttt cttatacaag ttgtataatt gctttttcac agtgaagcgt
    29401 acttgaaaag tgaacaaggt ttaatgaccc cctagtgtag attcgtccca cgcgaaccga
    29461 aagcttatta gttcatcggg ataacagcaa attgccacaa tagggctgtg tagattaatc
    29521 ggtgccaatt gtccagctgc gccgcccgac agaggagacc aatccggaaa gtcatgtcat
    29581 ggttccaaaa tacccaagca tgatcgttag cttcaatgta gataaaaacc caggtcccag
    29641 gtcacacgcc tgttgattac tgcttgtcgc atactttcgg tagattgaag ttgaccaaga
    29701 tggtgttggt tcttcccctc caggtcctat cgttaatatg gctagccgtg gcgccccact
    29761 gcatatgtac accactgcca gtcgctccaa tcattctgcc gaggcaagcg agcgaatcca
    29821 gcgcgacatt tgactatgtc gtaattggag gcggcactgc ggggctcacc atagcgtcaa
    29881 gactagcaca gggttcgcga tccgtggctg tcgttgaagc ggggggtttt acgaggagga
    29941 tataggcgat ctcggcaagg ttcctgccta cgccatctac ggtgcaggag caagtcctgc
    30001 ggatgtttta cctgctgtgg attggggttt cgttaccacc ccacaagcag tgagtcatta
    30061 tccaagtcga atctgtcctt gctcgcgctc attgcctttt gcagggtcta aacaacagga
    30121 aattgcatta tgcgcgagga aaaacgcttg gtggcaggtt agttgatgcc ttatcagatg
    30181 agacgcgata ttacaagaat ttactgacaa tatgatagtt ctgccaggaa ctactacacg
    30241 tatcaacgcc ccactaagga cgccctcaac aaatgggctt ccgccgtgaa cgatgcctct
    30301 tacaagttcg aaaacttcga gcccttttac aagaaaagcg taaactacac cgcgccgaat
    30361 aactcgatcc gtccacaaaa tgcatctgtt ccgtctgcca tcagtgcatt cagtgctgga
    30421 tcgggcccac ttcacgtttc gttttctgat aactgggtca atccaatttc ctcgttcttc
    30481 aaagccgcat ggatcaaact gggtctccca gtagccaatg acttcgttag tgggactcta
    30541 tcaggcgtgc aatactcagc caacaccatc aacccgcatg gaaatacgag agacagctct
    30601 tacactagct tcgtgcgaag cctttcggat gctagcttgt tgcatgtgta taacaacact
    30661 cttgcaaaac gcatcatatt cgaaggaaag actgcagtag gggctgttgt gagtagcaat
    30721 ggaaaggagt acgtcctatc ggcgaagaag gaagtcattc tttctgcagg cacagtaagt
    30781 ttacattcaa gtctatgtcc agttatgcgt gcaagagtct aaacagaagc acagttccaa
    30841 tcgccacaac tgctcatggt ttcaggagtg ggtcccaagc agacactgag caagttcaag
    30901 atcaaggcag tgtctgaact cgagaacgtc ggtcagaacc ttgaagacca ccttctcttc
    30961 ggtgccagct accaagtcaa cgcattgacg cactccgctc tctcccacgc cgattattac
    31021 cctgacgcag cgaaggagta tgccgaaacc ggaaaaggca tgctcagcaa ccccggagga
    31081 gaaatcctcg cttgggaaaa actgtccgcc aaagcggaaa ccagtctcag cgattccggc
    31141 cgcaaggtct tgaaagcagt gccacgagac tggcctgacc ttgagtttct catgctcgat
    31201 gcgtacagcg gggataatca gaactatatt gaaggggcgc caaagacacc atacatgtat
    31261 gcgtctccgg ctgctgccat catggtacag cagagcaggg gcagcatcac gataagcagc
    31321 aatgacacaa cggtgccgcc cgttatcaac ccgaactggc tcacgcatcc cgtcgatcag
    31381 gaactcagcc tctacgcctt caagcgtttg agaaaaatga tggatacgtc cgagatgaag
    31441 aaggcgtggg tcgaagaggt gttacctggc cgtaatgtta gcagtgatgc agccattctc
    31501 gatgccatta ggtctacggc cattcaggtt ttccatgcgt cctgcacctg taagtatttc
    31561 tactcttacg tcctcacatg ccgtctgact gatgaattta caggtcgaat gggtaagtct
    31621 cccgaggcag gggccgttgt agattcgcgg gctcgtgtct ttggaacgaa gcggttgcgt
    31681 gtcgtagatg cttccgcgat gcctttcctc ccacccggac atcctcaggc tactatttgt
    31741 aagtcgatac agacacgtca accttttgag acagatctaa tgattatgta acagatgctc
    31801 ttgcagagaa aatcgcggaa gatattctga agtcgggttg aagttgggat ttttcataga
    31861 tatgctgtga catttaagaa acagatattt tgatgacaag tgcctagttg ctgtgtgatt
    31921 ttttgaattg actgtacgta acatgctaaa ttttgcatac tggcgttggg tctatgtctt
    31981 ttgaacattg ggccttatcg tagaaattgc tcccctagga tgtatcaatt tcccaaaaac
    32041 actaatttca ctgccccgca tgccaacttc ggcaatcctt ctatagttcc atttgtacca
    32101 tatacataga ttacgtgatt agtggttcgg aaagcagtct atataagagc gctgtgtagc
    32161 ccacctagat tagctgcgtt cgcggacttc acattgccga aaccatccaa tctcgtcaca
    32221 aacactgcgt gatcacaaga cttggcgaag ctctcggacc tcaagattac ttgtatttcc
    32281 ccatccaaca acacaatgtc gcagactgat tcattggtat cacttgcgcg ccaaatcctg
    32341 gaagcagcag aaaccttaga acaagcacca ccaggctcca tagctgagga aaagcaccta
    32401 gcctcccgca acaccatcat ctctgcaaca catgcactcc gagctcaaat cttcaccggc
    32461 tccgagcttc tcgaaagcca tcaagtcgcc taccagacgc tctcctgtct cgcctggctc
    32521 gtccgcttca acatcttcac ccatgtcccc atcccgacct cctcaggcga accatcaaac
    32581 gagggcatat cctacaccga actcgcaaag ctcgcaggcg ttccactagc tcgcctccaa
    32641 accgttgtgc gtatgactat aacgagcggc ctgtttcggg aggcaaaaga cgggtcgggc
    32701 atcacgcaca cggcgttatc gatggccttc gcaacggacg actccctgcg cgactggatc
    32761 ggattcatga ccaattggtc tgcgcccatg gcgtctggca tggcggaggc aacggcccga
    32821 tggggcgaca cgactgctaa gcaccaaact tccttcaacg ttgcgttcaa ctcggacctc
    32881 ccgtggttcg agttcgtgaa ggctacgcct gggctcccgg gggtcttcgc gggatacatg
    32941 cgggccatgt cgcgtagcga tgggttgaag ctgaagcacc tggttgaggg attcagctgg
    33001 ggggacttgg atcgtggcgc ggtagtcgta gatgtcgggg ggtcgacggc ccaggcttcc
    33061 atcgcgctcg cgaaggcatt cccagagttg cgtttcatcg tggaggattt gcctgaggtg
    33121 gttgagggtg gacctgggat catcgccgaa gcagagaaag ggacgccggc gcaggagggg
    33181 gccggaaagc tttcttcgcg catcacgttc gttgcgcatg actttttcaa tccgcagccg
    33241 gagctggacg ctactgctgg tgcgcctacg gtctacctcc tgcggaagat tcttcacgat
    33301 tggcctgcca cccgggctgt tgagatcctc cagcatcttg ctgttgcgct tcgtgatggg
    33361 ggcaacccta aggctcgcat cttggttatg gatactattc tcccaccgtc cgggaccgtg
    33421 gggaaacacg ctgaagcaag cctgcgggta cgtgatctga cgatggctca atgctttaat
    33481 agtaaagaga gggagctgag cgagtgggaa gagttgctgg gcagcacaga gcctaagctg
    33541 gtcatcaaag cctggaagaa tccggtaggt agtagcatgg ctgtgatcga agcgggtctt
    33601 gaatgatagc caacctcaag aacaaagttt cttacatgca tgcgctatag aatataaaat
    33661 tacctgggga atattatatt gaaccattgg tgaagcacat tatgggaaca tgttgattag
    33721 tgcaggaaaa tctatacatc agtgctcatt tgtctcatat catagaattg atgattaatg
    33781 tgcagagtaa gagagggcta agttatgtac aaaagcagtc tcctagccat gactgattga
    33841 acagaaggaa tattccttct ttcgccccat gccgaagggt atccgtcctc attgattagc
    33901 gggtgatcaa tgaagagtat cctctctagc gctggggaaa ttagttggca acatagaagt
    33961 aggatacgtg atgtcgaagg ttctgtccat atagttaagc aaaagggaac cattggttga
    34021 accgattttt cgggtcttcc tttttcttga gggccttcag ctttggcaga ttgcgtccat
    34081 atatcgtctc cagaggctcg tctccaaatg cattgttgac atatctaagc atcaggtcag
    34141 tctgtgatga attttcacag ggtgcatcga ggtcacatac gtgctatggg ttttcagtcc
    34201 atcgttcgcc tgccaaaccg tccttgcttt cttcaagtac gtcagcgcag aagtatcaga
    34261 tgctgcgtcc gtatatgccg cggtcattgt ggcgtgaaaa ttgacattac ggaagggaaa
    34321 gcgctgctgg aatcgggtac tgtgcgcgcc ttgtccattg gaacggcgtt gagcagcaca
    34381 ctgcttcgtt cgaagcctgg ttgctggatg agctcagccc aaacatcaaa cacagcgcgc
    34441 catgagacgg ggtccatctt cgcaagccca acaccaatgg taggtcggcg tccgcccttg
    34501 atacaagctg tgtctgaccc agcgttccaa ttttcgtacg atacgtcgcc ggtgctgtcg
    34561 ctgagggggc cgatatcaag caacttcttg aacgcgacac ggcccgcttg tgtggacccg
    34621 tggaaaaagg gtgttacaag aatagtaggt gttcccagat tgagaaaatt aaatgacaag
    34681 gccatgttgg gtgcgaattt gatgctttga atagtggata tgacggcctc gagctgagat
    34741 ggaccgaatg tcaatgggcc agtccatgct gagaggcgtt ccttgggtac cgggtgcgtt
    34801 cttagaacag cagaggttac gatgccaaag tttggacccg cgccacgcat agcccagaac
    34861 aggtctttgt ctgatccatt gctgagactc gtcgaggaaa gtgtgacgat ttggccgttt
    34921 gctttgacga cttccagtga gagaacatcg tcgacaccca tgccgaattg gcctcccaga
    34981 ttgctgtagc cgcctccaag aatagcacct agagctccga cacagttgca agtgccggtc
    35041 agaacaaggg agcttttggc ggctgcgacg ggaaccacat ctccgatgag agcacccccg
    35101 ccaatagtag cttgcgtgcc attttggttg aaggtgattg aacgaagctt atcgagctgg
    35161 atgagtatgc cttggctgtc gagagagaag gtatttgccc agccgttgcc gccgttctgc
    35221 aacaggaaag gcacattgtt ctcattggcc cattgaacgg tctcggacac atcgaggacc
    35281 gttgcgggat ggactacgcg accaggctgc ggagccttgt acgcgctcca tcgcagcggc
    35341 tgtgcgggat ccgtaattgt agactcgggc gagagacgct gctgcaagga agctgtgctg
    35401 agcccactga cggtgccgag ataattcgcc atcacgccga gtgtgaaagc aaggttgagg
    35461 gggtattgaa gaggctcatt tttaaccgcc acagtcacat gagttgcact gcatcgtttg
    35521 tgacaagcat gcgtcaatat ataaatgaag tgcggcacga gggggagcta acgcataaag
    35581 acccagtctg acgtgcatgc acgtgcgcat gtgaatgcag gacacaaaag tccgtgccga
    35641 cctaattctg ggtctcaggc ttgaccacga cggtctcttt tacggtgggc ggaccctatg
    35701 ttggggttgg cgacaaaaaa tggagtgagt ttttcagctg ctttcattga tttcaacgcc
    35761 acgacgcatc tagaaaacat caaaaacgaa caccgacgtg caatgcccaa taaaacgtgt
    35821 gcttgctcca ccatcctaca cagtttcgtt ccgagctccc tgaagaagaa tgtcatcgtg
    35881 actcgtgtgt actttgtaac cgcttttggt tgacaacaca ttcattcttg acacattgcc
    35941 catgctgttt tccttgaccg tgctcaatgt gccccggctt ccggtcgatg cccaaccact
    36001 tatctgcgac gccgtccttt tcatcttctc ataggccaca ctgacggcgg gacgaattag
    36061 aggcacagta gcggcgatga tgaggcacag gcattcgacg caattccacg tgtcaagtgg
    36121 aaccgttgca actgatctat tttagcacaa tcgcgtttgt ggcttcggaa tgacgcacat
    36181 gttgggtctt gttgactaat aagagtttcg atcgtagtaa gtttgtagag agtggctatc
    36241 cccgccctaa gacatgtcag tgattgtgaa gtgtgtctgg gtcagggaag cagctcacgg
    36301 gacaccgaga ccaaaggata gcccaatgac aatcttcctg gacgtttcga tttggagcga
    36361 cgaaacttgg aatgttgggt agagcgcaaa tataaagtcg aggaaggcgg agtacgctat
    36421 acgaccatta gtcggtctga agcaggagtt ggaatatcgt tgttcataca tcctgcaaaa
    36481 tagcccaaat tgaggtatat ctttggattc cagcaggtac cgggaaccat agggttccag
    36541 ttcttctcca ctggattaca ttgtacaaat gtgacgattg tcatcatggt aatccagatg
    36601 atcaggattg ccaacaaact ccacagtact ttaccaagat gccgtgcacg aacctcgaac
    36661 aagcgaacaa gaagcgcaac cactggaagt ttcggcaggg taaaggtcca gaatgcgagg
    36721 gcgttgattc catacgctag atgtgagtta gcttgtcgaa gcatattgct tgttgctgtt
    36781 gtcctacctg atctggccca ttttgaagcc ttgatgggat cttcagccag caagtcggcg
    36841 atgtgccttc cattgccaaa cgatacatcc acagtcatcc atattgtctt gagacatatg
    36901 acaaactaca caggtgagct atggcagcgc agtgtgagca ttgcgactca cgatcgcgaa
    36961 tacgatgagt ccgtcgtcaa tctgccattt tttgttctca agcatgcgcc gggacaccag
    37021 cctgagtatc acgagaacta cgacaggtta atacactccc ttggcttgat agctggggtg
    37081 tgttcatacg gagcgatatt gagaaaaaga cccagttcgt gatgagaagg aatgcccgtc
    37141 ggtcgtggtc accgccgtac gccatctttg ctggcggaag gggcacggat gcttgcagct
    37201 aacgataaag gattcgtgtg ggggggcccg gcccgcattt tactacgatt atggcatccc
    37261 tgcaaggagg taacaaatgg tggcgttgcc cctcattctc acctgcatac atgatagatt
    37321 ggttgctggg agtgggaagc tccggagtcc gacgccgctt tagcccccaa atgcagtgtt
    37381 ttcccctgcg ctcgacatgt ttcacctcgg cttatcaatc tgttacagta ctgcctaatt
    37441 ggttccacac ccgagtgctg tgcgaccctg aacacctgct ttttccatca atgaacgcgt
    37501 tccgattcga cacgggggcc tgggtgggtg tgcgaacagg ctcagggttt cacagatcac
    37561 aaacgaatag cttgtgtggg acaaagcccc ggtgttgtag aaacccgaaa aactcaatcg
    37621 actgattatt atagcagtct ttgcctgtac agctgctggc gtgatgttga ttgagtacct
    37681 aaacgctggt gtggtgccac cgatcgggcg agtccatcca agtatgtctc cgggaccata
    37741 cgatccatag atttccaatc accaatgata tctcaacccc caatgggtgt ttgttaacta
    37801 gccagatctt acatcgtatg acgggtttct cgcacgggtt ctaatctacc tgatagcagt
    37861 acctttacga cctccccgtt cgtcctgtgg gtgccagcaa ggttaagtct atcatcgagc
    37921 accctctcct tgcgacgctt atcggacctg cgtagtaaat cacggcaaat gtatcgcttc
    37981 cgtcgcgagc aagtacactc tctgccgtca acaaacccag caccgagtgt acccactatc
    38041 gttatttgga atatatcggt caatgatgac gaaaaaatcc acaaagctga tgatttcgtg
    38101 atcttgcata cagaaagggc cgagaagcag tgcaatgaaa gcatggatag ctttgcgcgc
    38161 taggaggaat tgtctcgatt gcgggacttt cgtgaattat ttctaatcgc aaagctccta
    38221 cgacaagttt ttctgtggtt cataaacaag agcatgactg agatattgaa acggttcctt
    38281 taaatagtga tcctcaagcg gattaccggc ttagcgcgca ggggcttatt ggctctcacg
    38341 tggcgtaagc gccacaaatt ttccaacctt ccaccatccg aacagccatg tgtgacgaga
    38401 agatagaaac tgtgataata atcggtgccg gtatcagtgg gctgcttctt gcgcggtatc
    38461 tgatagagca caatgtccca tatcgcatct acgaacgccg gaccaatcta gaaaccttga
    38521 acgaaggttg gggattgact ctacattggt ctttgcctac gcttcgcgat ttgcttgggg
    38581 aatatttctc gaggcgattg ccagaagcgt atgtggataa agctgcggtg gagcgtggtg
    38641 aagcctctgc gttcccgttc tttgacttga gcacagggga gctcaagttt aagaccccac
    38701 tggcaccaga aagtcaaagg atacgcgtta gtcgacagaa gtttaggaga ctgttagcaa
    38761 gtgacatcaa gatcgaggta acatctcaga tgcctctctt gaccttccaa gcttacatgg
    38821 tttcttagtg gggcaagagt tacgtttcac actcttcaga ctcagacact gtcactgtcc
    38881 gcttcgatga tgggtctcaa tgcatcggta gaattctagt aggctgcgac ggcgcgaact
    38941 cgcgagttcg tcgtgctcta catcctaatc ctgatgttca taccaactac actattccgg
    39001 ttcatgtaat gggattgaaa acacatctca cgcccttaca gatcaaaccg ctacgagatt
    39061 tggattcttt cttcctacaa gcgacatctt ctgagcacga catattcatg tatctcagcg
    39121 gtacttgtaa ccctctatac ctcatgcatg cccgaagctg aacatagttg cagtactcga
    39181 tgcacccgat gataaaaacg gtgggcttta caccgtacaa attgtcgtgt cctggccgca
    39241 tagtaatcgt ttctcctttc atcaaactgc cctcggaatg ccgtcctcca attccgaaag
    39301 gctcgagctc ctcatatgtt tcagtagtat ttgcgccgat cctttacgca ccctcatcga
    39361 aggcttaccc gatgacatcg aacttaagcc catagagcta tcagactggt tgccattgaa
    39421 gaatgctcat ggacacgaaa acgaacgtgt ggtacttctt ggcgatgcct ttcacccgat
    39481 ggctatgtat cgaggcgatg gggctaatca cgctataaga gacgttcacg atctggttca
    39541 agagctaaac attagccgag acaccaatta ttctgaggcc gagtcgtcta ttcgggacat
    39601 gatcgatcgt tatgaagata aggtcattga aaggacgcgt ccggcggttt tagcctccag
    39661 gagggcagcg ttggatgcac ataagtatgg aaagctcaat gcaacgagtc cattgcttag
    39721 ccggagggtg atgatgctag attatgatga ggaagcgtag tgacctaggt gtcatggagt
    39781 gatatcggat tcagtctcga gtctaaagca agaatgtaaa gtcacacaaa atgaagccat
    39841 agtgaatgac agaaaatgtt cacgctgact gtttctgtcc tacatttagc tgtagtccaa
    39901 actctcgctc aaatctccat ggttgtacaa tgaactcctt tgtccttctt caatctttca
    39961 ttcgcacaat gaaagcccaa acgacgataa cagcgtgcta aggtgcgtcc catcatccca
    40021 gaagcttccc gacacacatt ccttctcaca aagtcctcaa gaactctccc tcctccgaca
    40081 tgtactcgtc atcatcgcgc gcgtatgtgc taaaagtcga actcccacga ttcgcaagcg
    40141 ccggcaaagg ccagaaactg ctcacccgcc gctgatccgg gctcctcata tgcttcccat
    40201 caagctcgat atccccacca ccagactcgt ttcctttcgg ggaaccctca gtagacgcaa
    40261 accacacctt cccgaccttc ttctttccga acgcctcctt cacggcgttc gtacaccccg
    40321 cgagatactc ctcaatcgga cgcaagagct tcgtgcgatc tgtgttcttc acctgttggc
    40381 tatccacaat gcgcttgaag aagctcctgt gcttggtcgc cagaattgcc cagtgcgcat
    40441 acacggttgg agagagatga gggaggtagc cagttgatgg gtcgctctcc ttcctgattg
    40501 tgtcctcgtc gcgcgatacg agcgtggcgc atacggcgat ggcatcgttc tgcgtgcagt
    40561 gggcaaccac ggcatctagg atcatctcgc atacagcgtc gccgtccgac aggttgatgc
    40621 tcacaaactc cacgtcttga gtacggatcg gggtgtacgc gagggaggtg ttgcacgcgt
    40681 gcgcgagagg ctcgatccac gcgtagagct cgcacagggc agcagcttgg tagtcttgtg
    40741 cttcgagctt ctttccgagg aaccaggctt ggagattggt gcccactggg tggtagtttg
    40801 gggcgtgctt gttcacgctg tagatgctac tgtggacgaa gtctacgaag tcttggaagt
    40861 ccgagagaga gtcatggtat atactgatcg acgtagtcga tgggtcttga gtcgcagtgc
    40921 gaaagcgacc ggagtggcgg gctagaaggg acttctgcat gtaccatgtg cgctgggtgc
    40981 caggagatgc aaagacagtg atctgaatgc tagagctatg ggaatcatga gcactgtctt
    41041 cgcgatcgag ggatcgtctt ttggggtctt gctggctagg ttcgtgccag ggtgcgcagc
    41101 gcttgcgggg cgtatgaggg tcaacttgcc tgtgactaag ttcctgaaac gtggcagacg
    41161 atgcaccgag ctgttttggg tcggcgacga acat
//
