# Supplementary material for: A draft genome of the ascomycotal fungal species Pseudopithomyces maydicus (family Didymosphaeriaceae)
Source: bioRxiv preprint, doi:10.1101/2022.11.26.518055, version 1 (2022-11-29)
Supplement: Supplementary Results [file 518055_file09.zip › antiSMASH_download/contig_10.region002.gbk]

LOCUS       contig_10              45085 bp    DNA     linear   UNK 01-JAN-1980
DEFINITION  contig_10.
ACCESSION   contig_10
VERSION     contig_10
KEYWORDS    .
SOURCE      
  ORGANISM  
            .
COMMENT     ##antiSMASH-Data-START##
            Version      :: 6.0.1
            Run date     :: 2022-03-15 04:58:58
            NOTE: This is a single cluster extracted from a larger record!
            Orig. start  :: 637822
            Orig. end    :: 682907
            ##antiSMASH-Data-END##
FEATURES             Location/Qualifiers
     protocluster    1..45085
                     /aStool="rule-based-clusters"
                     /contig_edge="False"
                     /core_location="join{[657822:657924](+),
                     [657985:658060](+), [658597:659419](+), [659528:659832](+),
                     [660107:660617](+), [660650:661177](+), [661336:661630](+),
                     [661683:661732](+), [661774:661907](+), [662060:662441](+),
                     [662474:662907](+)}"
                     /cutoff="20000"
                     /detection_rule="cds(PKS_AT and (PKS_KS or ene_KS or mod_KS
                     or hyb_KS or itr_KS or tra_KS))"
                     /neighbourhood="20000"
                     /product="T1PKS"
                     /protocluster_number="1"
                     /tool="antismash"
     proto_core      join(20001..20102,20164..20238,20776..21597,21707..22010,
                     22286..22795,22829..23355,23515..23808,23862..23910,
                     23953..24085,24239..24619,24653..25085)
                     /aStool="rule-based-clusters"
                     /tool="antismash"
                     /cutoff="20000"
                     /detection_rule="cds(PKS_AT and (PKS_KS or ene_KS or mod_KS
                     or hyb_KS or itr_KS or tra_KS))"
                     /neighbourhood="20000"
                     /product="T1PKS"
                     /protocluster_number="1"
     cand_cluster    1..45085
                     /SMILES="CC(=O)C(=O)O"
                     /candidate_cluster_number="1"
                     /contig_edge="False"
                     /detection_rules="cds(PKS_AT and (PKS_KS or ene_KS or
                     mod_KS or hyb_KS or itr_KS or tra_KS))"
                     /kind="single"
                     /product="T1PKS"
                     /protoclusters="1"
                     /tool="antismash"
     region          1..45085
                     /candidate_cluster_numbers="1"
                     /contig_edge="False"
                     /product="T1PKS"
                     /region_number="2"
                     /rules="cds(PKS_AT and (PKS_KS or ene_KS or mod_KS or
                     hyb_KS or itr_KS or tra_KS))"
                     /tool="antismash"
     CDS             complement(join(867..1231,1287..1551,1645..1782))
                     /Name="input.path1.gene173"
                     /gene="input.path1.gene173"
                     /source="GlimmerHMM"
                     /transl_table=1
                     /translation="MSRGGRGGARGGGQRSAPGTVMIAGTEMAWDLTGIELQKGPGELF
                     PSAPPAQAPAPSPYERITLKHYIAIRDRVHNGDFFTVLNDGMRTGLKRKAGDIAPTDES
                     LFDPFLGNETYSAKYHKRHRKVPKLDTRPFVHELFPPELRQYLDRGSNKKKRVLAVTTR
                     ISDKSSIQQHIEHEEGRTREAEARAEDEDEELDEDEEVEEEEEKEKGDDEDNWSAVSSD
                     SEEADDDYNAEQYFDNGEDDDVDDADPYENTYE"
     PFAM_domain     complement(join(912..1231,1287..1551,1645..1767))
                     /aSDomain="RNA_pol_3_Rpc31"
                     /aSTool="clusterhmmer"
                     /database="32.0"
                     /db_xref="PF11705.8"
                     /db_xref="GO:0003899"
                     /db_xref="GO:0006383"
                     /description="DNA-directed RNA polymerase III subunit
                     Rpc31"
                     /detection="hmmscan"
                     /domain_id="clusterhmmer_input.path1.gene173_0016"
                     /evalue="5.60E-47"
                     /gene_ontologies="GO:0003899: DNA-directed 5'-3' RNA
                     polymerase activity"
                     /gene_ontologies="GO:0006383: transcription by RNA
                     polymerase III"
                     /label="input.path1.gene173"
                     /locus_tag="input.path1.gene173"
                     /protein_end="241"
                     /protein_start="5"
                     /score="160.9"
                     /tool="antismash"
                     /translation="RGGARGGGQRSAPGTVMIAGTEMAWDLTGIELQKGPGELFPSAPP
                     AQAPAPSPYERITLKHYIAIRDRVHNGDFFTVLNDGMRTGLKRKAGDIAPTDESLFDPF
                     LGNETYSAKYHKRHRKVPKLDTRPFVHELFPPELRQYLDRGSNKKKRVLAVTTRISDKS
                     SIQQHIEHEEGRTREAEARAEDEDEELDEDEEVEEEEEKEKGDDEDNWSAVSSDSEEAD
                     DDYNAEQYFDNGED"
     CDS             join(2398..2500,2555..3299,3351..4317)
                     /Name="input.path1.gene174"
                     /gene="input.path1.gene174"
                     /source="GlimmerHMM"
                     /transl_table=1
                     /translation="MAHASAPALSELSAHLLQVDDDPSTTLDADLLEKCPLFLQIAALL
                     PNLQQDPSPLVHFVTKLAAPYRFEHIKEVDFEIGLDLQATPVHSLILTLLEKAAAGSND
                     AQALANRPAVMAAIVRLWLCASDAGVATQAEHLLTLLLRASKNEPVAISGETPLHTYGA
                     GPVWRRLFTDRDIVSLYYHYTSLKTLPNPPRPFLTKRDKTIAQARLLNWLPKVGALDWS
                     TISLPHGVDIEKEIGLGENQGLLHYASLNMVDTEDDMLMHMTLINFYRELIITVKTKPH
                     LTHYDSSLSLDFVKEQNIHRSIIDFHTTDEPSLEHSFVSTRTAEYISDYVSTYPENFEN
                     SAELQIVRTYLSRVISRCEAHDLSILASMPRATLIPRNSSGLSWHDCLLLDIPTTRTNQ
                     DALKTLATVFHGPPQQEITFPQVETIGLDPKRVESESSFARLLTSLYYTKHPSMFSDIV
                     IHASTIAMKENALAAFSLLRAIITSSWSSAPLPDMDPTSDLTYTRLQDFPQTGLDLVLD
                     PARSGGVLPALLKPATTFSNLVGGRGDAENAAYQVAMARFDALKALGRVLEKNGGREDI
                     LSMVRRRINEGPWGVGGNAGSRIGTLEL"
     CDS             complement(join(6303..6462,6514..7109,7252..7322,
                     7908..8732,8784..8961,9337..9467,10152..10290))
                     /Name="input.path1.gene175"
                     /gene="input.path1.gene175"
                     /source="GlimmerHMM"
                     /transl_table=1
                     /translation="MSHYRPARSYCIEGVHVRSGSCVRGSGCKLGLRWTPQPGHDSGPL
                     VSIVHVDMQGINAGVEVQPVYLVWNALDLIKTMKGAPSSATYILMITCNFEDEKPPWMD
                     NGLGQKEKAEEVKREVKNAAARRRGVLSFDVLESIQIEQHLDPTSLSGNKLDRWSQSSS
                     PVRQIEQSELDRRFIMFYLDHFFPFLFPFYKPLLLEGGRTWVMELVASDQVMWHTTLCL
                     STYFVSVTLDGAVSGQHVCKILAWDKLLNQMAMTFTTLHRNLQDVGSADAQDVLVKTAR
                     IMGSIIQLQRFEIAVGNFENCQKHLGAANSLFKKVFSIVDKTVSGNELPDFGRVLDLMG
                     RPLWAITSLQRGAWNSDQAAFRFYSALLIVDDTIAGICTGQAPELIQYHARLLTNGGEK
                     PPLSLENFVGCENWVLLQMGEIATLKSPARLTYRDDPRGLSASPAVHAHHSKQQRQLLD
                     IPILPVSLQTNMTSKPVALILGSGPRIGAAVASKFASTGYSVAIASRKAAEGKSAEGYF
                     SVKADLSNPSSLSSIFDAVKAEFKSAPSVIIYNAAAFSPPAGDDLFSIPTESLASDLNT
                     NTVSVYAAAKEAVKGWETLSADAKKVFIFTGNKLNTWIAPMLLTATLGIGKSATGYLIG
                     SADTRYSKDGYRFFYADERQADGSIKGMQIDGEAHADFYAQLASGEGEVPWHATFVKGQ
                     GYVKF"
     PFAM_domain     complement(6684..7001)
                     /aSDomain="adh_short_C2"
                     /aSTool="clusterhmmer"
                     /database="32.0"
                     /db_xref="PF13561.6"
                     /description="Enoyl-(Acyl carrier protein) reductase"
                     /detection="hmmscan"
                     /domain_id="clusterhmmer_input.path1.gene175_0018"
                     /evalue="4.50E-08"
                     /label="input.path1.gene175"
                     /locus_tag="input.path1.gene175"
                     /protein_end="590"
                     /protein_start="484"
                     /score="32.9"
                     /tool="antismash"
                     /translation="IGAAVASKFASTGYSVAIASRKAAEGKSAEGYFSVKADLSNPSSL
                     SSIFDAVKAEFKSAPSVIIYNAAAFSPPAGDDLFSIPTESLASDLNTNTVSVYAAAKEA
                     VK"
     PFAM_domain     complement(join(7294..7322,7908..8652))
                     /aSDomain="Fungal_trans_2"
                     /aSTool="clusterhmmer"
                     /database="32.0"
                     /db_xref="PF11951.8"
                     /description="Fungal specific transcription factor domain"
                     /detection="hmmscan"
                     /domain_id="clusterhmmer_input.path1.gene175_0017"
                     /evalue="4.90E-14"
                     /label="input.path1.gene175"
                     /locus_tag="input.path1.gene175"
                     /protein_end="434"
                     /protein_start="176"
                     /score="51.9"
                     /tool="antismash"
                     /translation="FIMFYLDHFFPFLFPFYKPLLLEGGRTWVMELVASDQVMWHTTLC
                     LSTYFVSVTLDGAVSGQHVCKILAWDKLLNQMAMTFTTLHRNLQDVGSADAQDVLVKTA
                     RIMGSIIQLQRFEIAVGNFENCQKHLGAANSLFKKVFSIVDKTVSGNELPDFGRVLDLM
                     GRPLWAITSLQRGAWNSDQAAFRFYSALLIVDDTIAGICTGQAPELIQYHARLLTNGGE
                     KPPLSLENFVGCENWVLLQMGEIATLKSPARLTYRD"
     CDS             join(13217..13456,13509..13732,13850..14021,14078..14430,
                     14482..14593,14642..14644)
                     /Name="input.path1.gene176"
                     /gene="input.path1.gene176"
                     /gene_functions="biosynthetic-additional (smcogs)
                     SMCOG1042:O-methyltransferase (Score: 183.5; E-value:
                     1.1e-55)"
                     /gene_kind="biosynthetic-additional"
                     /source="GlimmerHMM"
                     /transl_table=1
                     /translation="MSTIQELSQRIAKNTALVEQWLVSKNHKMPSFNYDADGEFPDTDG
                     APEIEEARMAVIDDTSALHDLLLGPREVIARVWGGAIDNAAQQCIYHFKILQAIPLEGG
                     ATYAEISAKVGLNERKLKTVLRKAMVNRMLREDVPDHVIHTASSALLLRHPLAFNTNET
                     LFKYLEQQPELQARFVGAMEGVNRDPSQSQKHVITGYPWKELGKATVVDVGGSSGFMSV
                     ELAKNYPDLKLVVQDYKNNVEQGAAQLPSELSNQVQFLPHNFFDPQPVIGADVYILRHI
                     CHDWSAENSEKILGQIVPAMKPGSKILLVEIVVSPSKRPMSSIAERYLRIRDMNMIQML
                     NAQERSETDWREIITATDPRLELTRII"
     PFAM_domain     join(13872..14021,14078..14430,14482..14560)
                     /aSDomain="Methyltransf_2"
                     /aSTool="clusterhmmer"
                     /database="32.0"
                     /db_xref="PF00891.18"
                     /db_xref="GO:0008171"
                     /description="O-methyltransferase domain"
                     /detection="hmmscan"
                     /domain_id="clusterhmmer_input.path1.gene176_0019"
                     /evalue="5.80E-28"
                     /gene_ontologies="GO:0008171: O-methyltransferase activity"
                     /label="input.path1.gene176"
                     /locus_tag="input.path1.gene176"
                     /protein_end="356"
                     /protein_start="162"
                     /score="97.6"
                     /tool="antismash"
                     /translation="TLFKYLEQQPELQARFVGAMEGVNRDPSQSQKHVITGYPWKELGK
                     ATVVDVGGSSGFMSVELAKNYPDLKLVVQDYKNNVEQGAAQLPSELSNQVQFLPHNFFD
                     PQPVIGADVYILRHICHDWSAENSEKILGQIVPAMKPGSKILLVEIVVSPSKRPMSSIA
                     ERYLRIRDMNMIQMLNAQERSETDWREIITA"
     CDS             complement(join(15475..15605,15836..16877,17527..17630,
                     17848..17973,17989..18151,18206..18293,18347..18470,
                     18532..18646,18711..18720,18782..18912))
                     /Name="input.path1.gene177"
                     /gene="input.path1.gene177"
                     /gene_functions="biosynthetic-additional (smcogs)
                     SMCOG1042:O-methyltransferase (Score: 56; E-value:
                     6.5e-17)"
                     /gene_kind="biosynthetic-additional"
                     /source="GlimmerHMM"
                     /transl_table=1
                     /translation="MTDLLAEIKKRLTTGDDASRKLFQRDLHETIASTETPKETAIRLS
                     LYAAAARIGHDLKIFQTLSAEGPKTLKELQALTGAHPLTLVRLLRYMASVGLIRENSTG
                     VFEANSKCHHLAAPEANIIVTHFFENCGPLFQEMPAFLRKNSYQDVTDGKATKPENLTA
                     LIRYMGLEQDVRGRWLKEYPFERQTQDWNPSSEEALFVDIGGNVGHYCQFPNVPGRIIL
                     EDLPDTLNHALPTAGVEKVGHDFFQPQPIKERGAPAFATALDLVMLGACGSLERTESQW
                     KDLLGEISQDQFEASDSYSLFTSNTFDMSSPHVLIIGAGMSGLTLAQQLRKKNISFTVF
                     ERDFSRDSRGQGWALSLFGEAYNLMKSSMPSDLGPVEQTSHLLPLNLPPQFSFYDITRP
                     DFRVGVIADDDLHVVRANRHRMRDWLMQGIDVQFNKRLTRIEENGEKVTAYFEDGTSAT
                     GDFLVGAEGTRSTVRKHILKGQDVMKPLPIGSIFGEIELSGDKFSEQLTLSHSNYIVMD
                     PRLATNDQTAIFCALNRVSPDGKTGYYYFILLWVDQDAPKHAGEKRWTELATQEQLAAF
                     ARERTRGYPEKLRKLVDQIPTERYNTPGFQLQGVELEPEQLPAGRVLLIGDAAHSMAPS
                     ASTVSNGVLEAYGEEAKFITFGREAGPMPPKPVVLSDVGVVA"
     PFAM_domain     complement(16311..16472)
                     /aSDomain="FAD_binding_3"
                     /aSTool="clusterhmmer"
                     /database="32.0"
                     /db_xref="PF01494.19"
                     /db_xref="GO:0071949"
                     /description="FAD binding domain"
                     /detection="hmmscan"
                     /domain_id="clusterhmmer_input.path1.gene177_0021"
                     /evalue="4.30E-05"
                     /gene_ontologies="GO:0071949: FAD binding"
                     /label="input.path1.gene177"
                     /locus_tag="input.path1.gene177"
                     /protein_end="476"
                     /protein_start="422"
                     /score="22.9"
                     /tool="antismash"
                     /translation="DWLMQGIDVQFNKRLTRIEENGEKVTAYFEDGTSATGDFLVGAEG
                     TRSTVRKHI"
     PFAM_domain     complement(16713..16793)
                     /aSDomain="NAD_binding_8"
                     /aSTool="clusterhmmer"
                     /database="32.0"
                     /db_xref="PF13450.6"
                     /description="NAD(P)-binding Rossmann-like domain"
                     /detection="hmmscan"
                     /domain_id="clusterhmmer_input.path1.gene177_0020"
                     /evalue="8.30E-06"
                     /label="input.path1.gene177"
                     /locus_tag="input.path1.gene177"
                     /protein_end="342"
                     /protein_start="315"
                     /score="25.9"
                     /tool="antismash"
                     /translation="IIGAGMSGLTLAQQLRKKNISFTVFER"
     CDS             join(20001..20102,20164..20238,20776..21597,21707..22010,
                     22286..22795,22829..23355,23515..23808,23862..23910,
                     23953..24085,24239..24619,24653..25085)
                     /NRPS_PKS="Domain: PKS_KS(Iterative-KS) (82-416). E-value:
                     5.3e-119. Score: 389.6. Matches aSDomain:
                     nrpspksdomains_input.path1.gene178_PKS_KS.1"
                     /NRPS_PKS="Domain: PKS_AT (517-782). E-value: 1.5e-57.
                     Score: 187.0. Matches aSDomain:
                     nrpspksdomains_input.path1.gene178_PKS_AT.1"
                     /NRPS_PKS="Domain: PP-binding (1144-1206). E-value:
                     4.7e-13. Score: 41.3. Matches aSDomain:
                     nrpspksdomains_input.path1.gene178_PP-binding.1"
                     /NRPS_PKS="type: Type I Iterative PKS"
                     /Name="input.path1.gene178"
                     /gene="input.path1.gene178"
                     /gene_functions="biosynthetic (rule-based-clusters) T1PKS:
                     PKS_AT"
                     /gene_functions="biosynthetic (rule-based-clusters) T1PKS:
                     itr_KS"
                     /gene_functions="biosynthetic-additional
                     (rule-based-clusters) PP-binding"
                     /gene_functions="biosynthetic-additional (smcogs)
                     SMCOG1022:Beta-ketoacyl synthase (Score: 149.1; E-value:
                     3e-45)"
                     /gene_kind="biosynthetic"
                     /sec_met_domain="PP-binding (E-value: 4.4e-12, bitscore:
                     41.3, seeds: 164, tool: rule-based-clusters)"
                     /sec_met_domain="PKS_AT (E-value: 1.4e-56, bitscore: 187.0,
                     seeds: 1682, tool: rule-based-clusters)"
                     /sec_met_domain="itr_KS (E-value: 6.8e-127, bitscore:
                     418.6, seeds: 96, tool: rule-based-clusters)"
                     /source="GlimmerHMM"
                     /transl_table=1
                     /translation="MAAEITKVTFRFGLVVDQVCRSSEVSPDEINAEGAWVYCAHGTNL
                     EDAQQAVADFNAEKVMMPAVMSLDPEQSPPRDAKSAKIAVVGMSCRFPGGADDSEKFWE
                     LLAKGRDVHAPVPPDRFDVESHVDPTGDKPNTSKTPYGCFVNDPGLFDSFFFGMSPREA
                     EQTDPMHRLALVTAYEALENSGYVHGRAVHQRRVGTFYGCASDDYREVNSGQDIGTYFI
                     SGGCRAFGPGRINYFLKFWGPSYSIDTACSSSLAAIQAACTSLWSGDIDMAITGGMNII
                     TNSDVYAGLSRGHFLSSTGGCKTWDEGADGYCRADGVGSVVLKRLEDAEADNDNILAVV
                     LAAGTDHSAEAVSITHPHDLAQAHLYNQLVKRSGIDPLSVGYVEFHGTGTGAGDPTEMR
                     SVTSVFAPGQKETQPYTSAQSKPMLAMEKLLLASCLSAKTPFSLEQNLRRLVAFIEAHP
                     ELSIADLSYTLSARKMHYNYRVSILATSLEEAVTLLRKEIEAVVAQVPIATKQPTVAFA
                     FTGQGTFYVGIGAQLYRDSRTFQRQLDQLDGIAQRQNFPSFLPIIKGTCNVKDVSTVSM
                     HLAIVCVEIALARQWALFGVTPSVVVGHSVFSDSDTIFLVGTRAMLLETKCTPATHGML
                     SVRASLENIKKACEGITFEVACINGPEETVVGGPVADLEALANVLKGAGYRTIKLDVPH
                     AYHTSQMQTLVDEFVKSTQAVVPKKPKIPVISPRCSEVLTSGIDVSYLARATRETVDYV
                     GGLNAARKSGVVPDSTVWIEVGHHPCCALRLVETPNYAWNNKNYWIQYRGDWNLTKGQE
                     FPGSNYSNAKTAQTVKGFRTTSIHEIREETYTQSSAQLLAESDMTDPVLKDVIEGHAMN
                     DYGVASSFLHADMAFTVAKRILDHFEYHEPVVKHYNPTEPQPIVVSAEADLEQEKAHVR
                     WYNPEKDICLFGKLVGYSDMYRTMKSVVLNKDEAVAEVEFPADTAGNWTVPPHFIDGCV
                     SLSGFILNGGTHFDNTKYFYITPSWNSMRFAKPLTPGGRYLAYVRMLPAGKNDFVGDVY
                     ILQGDEIVGVVEAILFKHPPATKNASRNVVVPRATISMPSVGPGAKTSKTQSAQPALVS
                     GLLTPPSPATSIADVQEFKSDSQDVSATSSESVNQAFAIIAEELGVDVCMLTDDANVAD
                     FGLDSLMSLVLSQKLRDELKIEIRDSFFLEISTFRDLKNMLGN"
     CDS_motif       20043..20075
                     /aSTool="nrps_pks_domains"
                     /database="abmotifs"
                     /detection="hmmscan"
                     /domain_id="nrpspksmotif_input.path1.gene178_0001"
                     /evalue="7.30E+01"
                     /label="PKSI-KS_m3"
                     /locus_tag="input.path1.gene178"
                     /protein_end="25"
                     /protein_start="14"
                     /score="-2.6"
                     /tool="antismash"
                     /translation="VVDQVCRSSEV"
     PFAM_domain     20842..21585
                     /aSDomain="ketoacyl-synt"
                     /aSTool="clusterhmmer"
                     /database="32.0"
                     /db_xref="PF00109.26"
                     /description="Beta-ketoacyl synthase, N-terminal domain"
                     /detection="hmmscan"
                     /domain_id="clusterhmmer_input.path1.gene178_0022"
                     /evalue="3.30E-77"
                     /label="input.path1.gene178"
                     /locus_tag="input.path1.gene178"
                     /protein_end="329"
                     /protein_start="81"
                     /score="259.5"
                     /tool="antismash"
                     /translation="KIAVVGMSCRFPGGADDSEKFWELLAKGRDVHAPVPPDRFDVESH
                     VDPTGDKPNTSKTPYGCFVNDPGLFDSFFFGMSPREAEQTDPMHRLALVTAYEALENSG
                     YVHGRAVHQRRVGTFYGCASDDYREVNSGQDIGTYFISGGCRAFGPGRINYFLKFWGPS
                     YSIDTACSSSLAAIQAACTSLWSGDIDMAITGGMNIITNSDVYAGLSRGHFLSSTGGCK
                     TWDEGADGYCRADGVGSVVLKRLEDA"
     aSDomain        join(20845..21597,21707..21955)
                     /ASF="found active site cysteine: True, scaffold matched
                     GSSS: True"
                     /ASF="found active site histidines: False"
                     /aSDomain="PKS_KS"
                     /aSTool="nrps_pks_domains"
                     /database="nrpspksdomains.hmm"
                     /detection="hmmscan"
                     /domain_id="nrpspksdomains_input.path1.gene178_PKS_KS.1"
                     /evalue="5.30E-119"
                     /label="input.path1.gene178_PKS_KS.1"
                     /locus_tag="input.path1.gene178"
                     /protein_end="416"
                     /protein_start="82"
                     /score="389.6"
                     /tool="antismash"
                     /translation="IAVVGMSCRFPGGADDSEKFWELLAKGRDVHAPVPPDRFDVESHV
                     DPTGDKPNTSKTPYGCFVNDPGLFDSFFFGMSPREAEQTDPMHRLALVTAYEALENSGY
                     VHGRAVHQRRVGTFYGCASDDYREVNSGQDIGTYFISGGCRAFGPGRINYFLKFWGPSY
                     SIDTACSSSLAAIQAACTSLWSGDIDMAITGGMNIITNSDVYAGLSRGHFLSSTGGCKT
                     WDEGADGYCRADGVGSVVLKRLEDAEADNDNILAVVLAAGTDHSAEAVSITHPHDLAQA
                     HLYNQLVKRSGIDPLSVGYVEFHGTGTGAGDPTEMRSVTSVFAPGQKETQPYT"
     aSModule        20845..25073
                     /complete
                     /domains="nrpspksdomains_input.path1.gene178_PKS_KS.1"
                     /domains="nrpspksdomains_input.path1.gene178_PKS_AT.1"
                     /domains="nrpspksdomains_input.path1.gene178_PP-binding.1"
                     /iterative
                     /locus_tags="input.path1.gene178"
                     /monomer_pairings="mal -> mal"
                     /tool="antismash"
                     /type="pks"
     CDS_motif       21322..21390
                     /aSTool="nrps_pks_domains"
                     /database="abmotifs"
                     /detection="hmmscan"
                     /domain_id="nrpspksmotif_input.path1.gene178_0002"
                     /evalue="1.40E-06"
                     /label="PKSI-KS_m3"
                     /locus_tag="input.path1.gene178"
                     /protein_end="264"
                     /protein_start="241"
                     /score="20.2"
                     /tool="antismash"
                     /translation="GPSYSIDTACSSSLAAIQAACTS"
     CDS_motif       21511..21549
                     /aSTool="nrps_pks_domains"
                     /database="abmotifs"
                     /detection="hmmscan"
                     /domain_id="nrpspksmotif_input.path1.gene178_0003"
                     /evalue="2.30E-03"
                     /label="PKSI-KS_m4"
                     /locus_tag="input.path1.gene178"
                     /protein_end="317"
                     /protein_start="304"
                     /score="11.2"
                     /tool="antismash"
                     /translation="WDEGADGYCRADG"
     PFAM_domain     21716..21949
                     /aSDomain="Ketoacyl-synt_C"
                     /aSTool="clusterhmmer"
                     /database="32.0"
                     /db_xref="PF02801.22"
                     /description="Beta-ketoacyl synthase, C-terminal domain"
                     /detection="hmmscan"
                     /domain_id="clusterhmmer_input.path1.gene178_0023"
                     /evalue="1.20E-15"
                     /label="input.path1.gene178"
                     /locus_tag="input.path1.gene178"
                     /protein_end="414"
                     /protein_start="336"
                     /score="57.6"
                     /tool="antismash"
                     /translation="LAVVLAAGTDHSAEAVSITHPHDLAQAHLYNQLVKRSGIDPLSVG
                     YVEFHGTGTGAGDPTEMRSVTSVFAPGQKETQP"
     CDS_motif       21851..21898
                     /aSTool="nrps_pks_domains"
                     /database="abmotifs"
                     /detection="hmmscan"
                     /domain_id="nrpspksmotif_input.path1.gene178_0004"
                     /evalue="2.00E-03"
                     /label="PKSI-KS_m5"
                     /locus_tag="input.path1.gene178"
                     /protein_end="397"
                     /protein_start="381"
                     /score="10.7"
                     /tool="antismash"
                     /translation="YVEFHGTGTGAGDPTE"
     PFAM_domain     join(22528..22795,22829..23355,23515..23535)
                     /aSDomain="Acyl_transf_1"
                     /aSTool="clusterhmmer"
                     /database="32.0"
                     /db_xref="PF00698.21"
                     /description="Acyl transferase domain"
                     /detection="hmmscan"
                     /domain_id="clusterhmmer_input.path1.gene178_0024"
                     /evalue="1.70E-21"
                     /label="input.path1.gene178"
                     /locus_tag="input.path1.gene178"
                     /protein_end="787"
                     /protein_start="515"
                     /score="77.0"
                     /tool="antismash"
                     /translation="FAFTGQGTFYVGIGAQLYRDSRTFQRQLDQLDGIAQRQNFPSFLP
                     IIKGTCNVKDVSTVSMHLAIVCVEIALARQWALFGVTPSVVVGHSVFSDSDTIFLVGTR
                     AMLLETKCTPATHGMLSVRASLENIKKACEGITFEVACINGPEETVVGGPVADLEALAN
                     VLKGAGYRTIKLDVPHAYHTSQMQTLVDEFVKSTQAVVPKKPKIPVISPRCSEVLTSGI
                     DVSYLARATRETVDYVGGLNAARKSGVVPDSTVWIEVGHHPCCALRLVET"
     CDS_motif       22534..22581
                     /aSTool="nrps_pks_domains"
                     /database="abmotifs"
                     /detection="hmmscan"
                     /domain_id="nrpspksmotif_input.path1.gene178_0005"
                     /evalue="2.10E-03"
                     /label="PKSI-AT-M_m1"
                     /locus_tag="input.path1.gene178"
                     /protein_end="533"
                     /protein_start="517"
                     /score="11.1"
                     /tool="antismash"
                     /translation="FTGQGTFYVGIGAQLY"
     aSDomain        join(22534..22795,22829..23355,23515..23520)
                     /ASF="(Methyl)Malonyl-CoA specificity inconclusive"
                     /ASF="found active site serine: True, scaffold matched
                     GHGE: False"
                     /aSDomain="PKS_AT"
                     /aSTool="nrps_pks_domains"
                     /database="nrpspksdomains.hmm"
                     /detection="hmmscan"
                     /domain_id="nrpspksdomains_input.path1.gene178_PKS_AT.1"
                     /evalue="1.50E-57"
                     /label="input.path1.gene178_PKS_AT.1"
                     /locus_tag="input.path1.gene178"
                     /protein_end="782"
                     /protein_start="517"
                     /score="187.0"
                     /specificity="consensus: mal"
                     /specificity="PKS signature: Malonyl-CoA"
                     /specificity="Minowa: inactive"
                     /tool="antismash"
                     /translation="FTGQGTFYVGIGAQLYRDSRTFQRQLDQLDGIAQRQNFPSFLPII
                     KGTCNVKDVSTVSMHLAIVCVEIALARQWALFGVTPSVVVGHSVFSDSDTIFLVGTRAM
                     LLETKCTPATHGMLSVRASLENIKKACEGITFEVACINGPEETVVGGPVADLEALANVL
                     KGAGYRTIKLDVPHAYHTSQMQTLVDEFVKSTQAVVPKKPKIPVISPRCSEVLTSGIDV
                     SYLARATRETVDYVGGLNAARKSGVVPDSTVWIEVGHHPCCAL"
     aSDomain        24888..25073
                     /aSDomain="PP-binding"
                     /aSTool="nrps_pks_domains"
                     /database="nrpspksdomains.hmm"
                     /detection="hmmscan"
                     /domain_id="nrpspksdomains_input.path1.gene178_PP-binding.1
                     "
                     /evalue="4.70E-13"
                     /label="input.path1.gene178_PP-binding.1"
                     /locus_tag="input.path1.gene178"
                     /protein_end="1206"
                     /protein_start="1144"
                     /score="41.3"
                     /tool="antismash"
                     /translation="AIIAEELGVDVCMLTDDANVADFGLDSLMSLVLSQKLRDELKIEI
                     RDSFFLEISTFRDLKNM"
     PFAM_domain     24888..25073
                     /aSDomain="PP-binding"
                     /aSTool="clusterhmmer"
                     /database="32.0"
                     /db_xref="PF00550.25"
                     /description="Phosphopantetheine attachment site"
                     /detection="hmmscan"
                     /domain_id="clusterhmmer_input.path1.gene178_0025"
                     /evalue="3.50E-11"
                     /label="input.path1.gene178"
                     /locus_tag="input.path1.gene178"
                     /protein_end="1206"
                     /protein_start="1144"
                     /score="43.3"
                     /tool="antismash"
                     /translation="AIIAEELGVDVCMLTDDANVADFGLDSLMSLVLSQKLRDELKIEI
                     RDSFFLEISTFRDLKNM"
     CDS             complement(join(25273..25287,25355..25569,25618..25961,
                     26014..26224,26369..26402))
                     /Name="input.path1.gene179"
                     /gene="input.path1.gene179"
                     /source="GlimmerHMM"
                     /transl_table=1
                     /translation="MVTVAVAGGTGPTDEFVIDYGDIKQVTDLLESKNVQVVVSTIAVL
                     TEATGKSEVDLVTAAAQSSVTKRFIASNWGGPIPEDEALRIPFQPFRMATIEALQKTDL
                     EWTQFQNGYFVDYYGMPYVESSLKPLTFVLDVANKAASIPGTGDEVMTFTYTKDLAKFV
                     VAALKLPKWTYPMVCYSDKTTWNKALKLAEDARGSKFKVAYDSVDKLRSGMITELPAHA
                     SAFSFIPKSLLYSIQSKFGLYVAYGLFDMPEEGSLNQIFPEIETTKDVKG"
     CDS             join(28341..28513,28662..28900,29063..29338,29392..29676,
                     29752..30323)
                     /Name="input.path1.gene180"
                     /gene="input.path1.gene180"
                     /gene_functions="transport (smcogs) SMCOG1005:Drug
                     resistance transporter, EmrB/QacA (Score: 79.6; E-value:
                     2.6e-24)"
                     /gene_kind="transport"
                     /source="GlimmerHMM"
                     /transl_table=1
                     /translation="MAEDKVAAAVMTESVEKSETGTTHLEEVSVVKKVHADGTVNLVDA
                     HAIGGALEEMPEGMLINEDIGPSKDLNWVATIWTIGSAIGFLLVGRLSDIFGRKWMVMG
                     TNILGLAGCIVGGTAKNIDTLVGANLMNGIAAAVFGPIIARTFILKTAAGWRWSYYLGI
                     ILSGITIILYQFLYHPPTYEQLHVSGKTKWQQFKELDFVGIFLFIAGTVLFLIGLSWGG
                     TTYPWKSAAVLCTIILGAATLVLFGLYEQYVFKGQAIMPPRLFKKLEYVAIVMVACIAA
                     MVYYALTVLWPTILGAIYTTDVIKIGWASSVVGGGILLGQTFGAGEAGLEPDSYATFIT
                     LGMLATFVIGWIDNITFPGVTLLWESQDIGLATGVLGSIRAVGGAVAQTIYVSILQNKV
                     ATNLPAYVTPAATNAGLPTSSLPQLFAGITAGNFTSVPGITPDIIAATGAATQKAYLES
                     FRIVFYATIPFGVLLIVFSALSPNFEKYLSMNVAKRLQNMGENMRGEGKEREGDAV"
     PFAM_domain     join(28669..28900,29063..29070)
                     /aSDomain="TRI12"
                     /aSTool="clusterhmmer"
                     /database="32.0"
                     /db_xref="PF06609.13"
                     /db_xref="GO:0022857"
                     /db_xref="GO:0055085"
                     /description="Fungal trichothecene efflux pump (TRI12)"
                     /detection="hmmscan"
                     /domain_id="clusterhmmer_input.path1.gene180_0026"
                     /evalue="2.70E-16"
                     /gene_ontologies="GO:0022857: transmembrane transporter
                     activity"
                     /gene_ontologies="GO:0055085: transmembrane transport"
                     /label="input.path1.gene180"
                     /locus_tag="input.path1.gene180"
                     /protein_end="140"
                     /protein_start="60"
                     /score="59.1"
                     /tool="antismash"
                     /translation="INEDIGPSKDLNWVATIWTIGSAIGFLLVGRLSDIFGRKWMVMGT
                     NILGLAGCIVGGTAKNIDTLVGANLMNGIAAAVFG"
     PFAM_domain     join(29104..29338,29392..29606)
                     /aSDomain="TRI12"
                     /aSTool="clusterhmmer"
                     /database="32.0"
                     /db_xref="PF06609.13"
                     /db_xref="GO:0022857"
                     /db_xref="GO:0055085"
                     /description="Fungal trichothecene efflux pump (TRI12)"
                     /detection="hmmscan"
                     /domain_id="clusterhmmer_input.path1.gene180_0027"
                     /evalue="7.20E-31"
                     /gene_ontologies="GO:0022857: transmembrane transporter
                     activity"
                     /gene_ontologies="GO:0055085: transmembrane transport"
                     /label="input.path1.gene180"
                     /locus_tag="input.path1.gene180"
                     /protein_end="301"
                     /protein_start="151"
                     /score="107.3"
                     /tool="antismash"
                     /translation="AAGWRWSYYLGIILSGITIILYQFLYHPPTYEQLHVSGKTKWQQF
                     KELDFVGIFLFIAGTVLFLIGLSWGGTTYPWKSAAVLCTIILGAATLVLFGLYEQYVFK
                     GQAIMPPRLFKKLEYVAIVMVACIAAMVYYALTVLWPTILGAIYTT"
     PFAM_domain     join(29583..29676,29752..30266)
                     /aSDomain="TRI12"
                     /aSTool="clusterhmmer"
                     /database="32.0"
                     /db_xref="PF06609.13"
                     /db_xref="GO:0022857"
                     /db_xref="GO:0055085"
                     /description="Fungal trichothecene efflux pump (TRI12)"
                     /detection="hmmscan"
                     /domain_id="clusterhmmer_input.path1.gene180_0028"
                     /evalue="2.70E-18"
                     /gene_ontologies="GO:0022857: transmembrane transporter
                     activity"
                     /gene_ontologies="GO:0055085: transmembrane transport"
                     /label="input.path1.gene180"
                     /locus_tag="input.path1.gene180"
                     /protein_end="496"
                     /protein_start="293"
                     /score="65.7"
                     /tool="antismash"
                     /translation="ILGAIYTTDVIKIGWASSVVGGGILLGQTFGAGEAGLEPDSYATF
                     ITLGMLATFVIGWIDNITFPGVTLLWESQDIGLATGVLGSIRAVGGAVAQTIYVSILQN
                     KVATNLPAYVTPAATNAGLPTSSLPQLFAGITAGNFTSVPGITPDIIAATGAATQKAYL
                     ESFRIVFYATIPFGVLLIVFSALSPNFEKYLSMNVAKRLQ"
     CDS             join(30633..30742,30775..30805)
                     /Name="input.path1.gene181"
                     /gene="input.path1.gene181"
                     /source="GlimmerHMM"
                     /transl_table=1
                     /translation="MTQEELFVSGRRVSRSAVMKAGYSIQRGKATTDCHLSQEDYEQPA
                     A"
     CDS             complement(join(31205..31957,31975..32285,32922..33053,
                     33117..33270))
                     /Name="input.path1.gene182"
                     /gene="input.path1.gene182"
                     /source="GlimmerHMM"
                     /transl_table=1
                     /translation="MSSNEQAPAGDYQDNDYASRTGQSTIPVQRDEAPVEASPYDGETA
                     DSDQQLERDEQDAIDRSNIIDSRTRGATKQAGTYAEPGDEEGLPGAEDGTTMATANGAP
                     PVRERPRPPPPAVAEAEEQWIFTQDELLQAPTIVDGMSPEEERALRRKGVNFILQVGMM
                     LKLPQTTLSTAAVFFNRYLMRNSLKGRPGYKPLHHYSAHQGGLKLPQQIAATALFLATK
                     VEENVRKMKELVVACVRVALKDPNKLVDEQTKDFWKWRDTILYSEDVLLESLCFDMNIE
                     PPYKTMYDMLKYYNVEHNKRLRNAAWAFLSDSCLTQLCLLFTSRTIAAASLYAGARLAE
                     LDLPEESMDGTMRPWWEIQGIKLRDIRRACNYMVDLYESVPSKEGEPNVYAGLRSPEDG
                     SYFDTPTPGQHPMPSPKREPEPEPHNGNGNGQENGNREDEVMSEEGELDG"
     PFAM_domain     complement(join(31718..31957,31975..32166))
                     /aSDomain="Cyclin_N"
                     /aSTool="clusterhmmer"
                     /database="32.0"
                     /db_xref="PF00134.23"
                     /description="Cyclin, N-terminal domain"
                     /detection="hmmscan"
                     /domain_id="clusterhmmer_input.path1.gene182_0029"
                     /evalue="8.90E-13"
                     /label="input.path1.gene182"
                     /locus_tag="input.path1.gene182"
                     /protein_end="279"
                     /protein_start="135"
                     /score="48.1"
                     /tool="antismash"
                     /translation="TIVDGMSPEEERALRRKGVNFILQVGMMLKLPQTTLSTAAVFFNR
                     YLMRNSLKGRPGYKPLHHYSAHQGGLKLPQQIAATALFLATKVEENVRKMKELVVACVR
                     VALKDPNKLVDEQTKDFWKWRDTILYSEDVLLESLCFDMN"
     CDS             complement(join(34231..34695,34746..34829,34876..35032,
                     35275..35300))
                     /Name="input.path1.gene183"
                     /gene="input.path1.gene183"
                     /source="GlimmerHMM"
                     /transl_table=1
                     /translation="MPYRVGKIPGCVTPAQIANWKEENEGDTELVDGYDELSVASKAKV
                     DYALEHGHVADEDWKGDVEVNRPGQKGFRAKVSKAKAAKKKAAEEEDGDEVEVPKANGK
                     RGRPKKESNEDQAPATKKARGRKAAPKKEIEEDDVDEPEPPKAKRGKKAAPKKEVDEDA
                     EAEELEPPKVKRGKKAAPKQEVDDDDAEAEEPEPPKAKRGKKAAAANKSKESAPQKRYE
                     NNMHQFHSSLEISKVYKTDLA"
     CDS             join(36453..36641,36870..36984,37036..37053,37165..38684)
                     /Name="input.path1.gene184"
                     /gene="input.path1.gene184"
                     /source="GlimmerHMM"
                     /transl_table=1
                     /translation="MHRVLEILAYLHHMDFIPDSVYAHKPKQDNYALQQPPTLHVLSSK
                     ILTALSDAQWRAHEASVKAEQDDQEAVAQKGWGLFGARKESVTEAEQRARMQRSISSVG
                     VRGKSGSIVPEKRPEMLLSMLDLASDFGSEVSAVNASSKTGSTESQPPYFFEPSTVPIS
                     LLHRTMRSFVQNGDLSGAMNTLQRLQELTDQNKQKSVEQFFEMLKTISVRQAEPFTSLI
                     PPIEFPAFENQLSVPLLAKLLDLVTDAKEYDLGRWFLFSEGLDGPLIRTSMYRHFVMAA
                     AIIRFGTMAGEHDLVLKVVNMTSTASNAPGEPVKHRLPYEFFTALLCSQIKLRRWASVQ
                     GMQNYVLESPGFHVKPEILSHFSAELLRLSSPSEVDGTTKFDACEAFKEMLFTWENLVL
                     NDMRNELYCILAILSSVGREWKEFCSQFLGFSAQQGLKLSTNDFNHMLSGVLDGYGSLK
                     GREIVDTWCYKPPRTFEPYRAPGGLPAMSKFRPSKSDEYESRPENIEIYQESGAKLILL
                     GRIHPNRQTVWAILRKVQQEFEELQGRSEEGSMAKRAELRETLKWAARLLYYMGFDYED
                     ISRDVGNLAELADLEAPAPKMLLRLWEDGPGLRDIVD"
     CDS             join(40662..41850,41903..42894,43152..43212,43360..43445)
                     /Name="input.path1.gene185"
                     /gene="input.path1.gene185"
                     /source="GlimmerHMM"
                     /transl_table=1
                     /translation="MAELGGKHLNHRKLEYDTPTNVSRSDQRSAPSNDTSSNTTSHVGS
                     QGDGPAPTEETPNEEDDEDSSAAQDDEEDPDAIAPSRGRGKGKGKGIRPAIHIEPVDDD
                     ESQAEDASASHETGLRLGSGAMNSLLGNKKRTYSSLSNTSVLFGDDESDHTFPRRKFAR
                     KLSNSNFKPLLKYKENANQDMNDVDNAIETDDEDYSGVNLVPEDDDDEFGDMEQQEESF
                     IIQDEEHTTAALINQFSDARRLSLDSLASDNIFDFTAPLDDNYAVNQNDMGFARFFEPA
                     PIPASPDVAAKRKFSDSSTKRVRFDDEVQMSDSSSSSSDELDSSLYPDLFLDQDKLPAS
                     LSQLLEYDHDEDNEDYDSPASEASFWDFGEGDLHQSTQGAEYLDEDSSDPGSSGYETDM
                     GDTTDEYESDSDAPPQTPLQKKSVLRQPNSAPGSRFNSPQAFERSSRPNGRAIPPTRGI
                     FIHEDFSKAIAVTNRTTKRLTFYRPRTPMISWIPINGAQSSSTSNANDSPRASLAQFNA
                     SDSEVSNEVFNNPFTTSDIMLTGIFGAAPANDYFFGADSIGPPEAFYPFVSVGSNGVVD
                     DEDDLEDEDYEDDLNITDFMDFGSDVDATDVEQEEDDMDMPATPAVSKTAMAGSTPAQP
                     TPMDETPVNRKRNTSDAMLQHFDRGVVTAFRNNQNRYRDIAQLPSDPTIRASVSRPVRS
                     GKSAETVMTPLRKRSSKRAAKSPFQASSPLSSRFSGLDHAVDVRQKLTRRISDGFGLAN
                     SIAPHLGSALILQAQAVVGRWG"
     CDS             join(43851..43913,44177..44356)
                     /Name="input.path1.gene186"
                     /gene="input.path1.gene186"
                     /phase="0"
                     /source="GlimmerHMM"
                     /transl_table=1
                     /translation="MDDADDDGKHSAPRTIAQYVKYEHRPPVILPPIDSQVEARVPKHP
                     YGIANVHGLVSRQKYDVDVTLALPRSRKISMQGIL"
     PFAM_domain     44222..44329
                     /aSDomain="Seipin"
                     /aSTool="clusterhmmer"
                     /database="32.0"
                     /db_xref="PF06775.14"
                     /db_xref="GO:0019915"
                     /description="Putative adipose-regulatory protein (Seipin)"
                     /detection="hmmscan"
                     /domain_id="clusterhmmer_input.path1.gene186_0030"
                     /evalue="6.70E-04"
                     /gene_ontologies="GO:0019915: lipid storage"
                     /label="input.path1.gene186"
                     /locus_tag="input.path1.gene186"
                     /protein_end="72"
                     /protein_start="36"
                     /score="19.8"
                     /tool="antismash"
                     /translation="VEARVPKHPYGIANVHGLVSRQKYDVDVTLALPRSR"
ORIGIN
        1 cccattcggg cttcaaccgg acctggatga ggcgacggtc cggttcaacg agaaatttct
       61 caggacgaac agcgaatacg ctggcgtgcg gatctgccgg ttccgcaagt acggtgaaaa
      121 gccgctcgca ccagcggctg tcccatcttt tgacgctgaa gacaacatgc cgttgaatct
      181 tggggcttgc attacaattc agttcgtcag ggcgcattcc tgggcgcaga aatcggcgga
      241 caagcagcgc caagttggct ttatgttaaa gaagggtggg tacgtggatg atacggagga
      301 cgacgaatat ccacaaaagg taatgatgta cgacctttca aaatgggagg acgtgctggc
      361 gatggtggaa agagtgttgt ttatgaggga cacggaaaag gccttcaagt cgccgttcga
      421 gatgtcaaag tggctgggga agcaaaccaa ccacttcagg ggagtagaag acatgcctga
      481 cccatggggt aggccccgtg cccacgcata ctggctccga aaaaaggggg ataaggaggc
      541 ggaggtggaa catgaaaaga gattagggct gatagagaat aatagcctcc tcgtgttcgc
      601 ggccaaaggc tggaagcagg aacgggataa gaaggggagg gaagacaaat cgccaggggc
      661 ggttgacaaa tgtatggtac agttggaaga tagattttga gcaccaagtc gttcgtctca
      721 agtagctgtg ttttcccagt ataaacgcac atgatgacca gatttatcat cacaagcttg
      781 tgaattgtaa atttgaattg cattgaaatc cgcttgggta tctcctaact atccataacg
      841 cccttttgat atgaaattgc caacccctac tcgtaggtat tctcataggg atccgcgtcg
      901 tcgacatcat cgtcctcgcc gttgtcaaaa tattgctccg cattgtagtc gtcgtctgct
      961 tcctcggaat cgctcgacac ggccgaccag ttgtcctcgt cgtcgccctt ctccttctcc
     1021 tcctcttcct caacttcctc atcctcgtcc agttcctcgt cctcgtcctc cgcccgtgcc
     1081 tctgcttcgc gggtgcggcc ttcctcgtgc tcaatgtgct gctggatgga agacttgtcg
     1141 ctgattctgg tggttacggc aaggacgcgc ttcttcttgt tgcttccgcg atcgaggtac
     1201 tggcgcaact cgggtgggaa aagctcgtgg actgggtgtg tcatgtaagc aagtgggctg
     1261 actggtcagc gccatgtccg acttaccaaa tggacgggtg tcgagtttgg gcacttttcg
     1321 gtggcgcttg tggtactttg cagagtacgt ctcgttgccg aggaaagggt cgaacagcga
     1381 ctcgtcggtg ggcgctatgt cgccggcctt gcgcttcagg cccgttcgca tgccgtcatt
     1441 gaggacggtg aagaagtcgc cattgtggac gcggtcgcgg atggcaatgt agtgcttcaa
     1501 ggtaatacgc tcgtaggggg aaggcgcggg cgcctgggct ggtggtgcgc tctgtgccag
     1561 ggcgttagca ggaaggagcg gtggacagat gctagttcat atggaaattt catgcctgga
     1621 actgcgccgc ttggatgcac ttacagggaa aagctcgccg ggtcctttct ggagttctat
     1681 tcctgttaga tcccacgcca tctccgtgcc cgcaatcatg actgttcccg gggcactgcg
     1741 ctggccgccg ccgcgcgctc caccgcgccc acctcgagac attttttccg cgcgggatac
     1801 agattcaaac caagaaagag gagcagtcgt cagggggcga gaacagcagg gtcaggttgc
     1861 agagatggtg tacagtagag gtggtgagtg aatcgagtca aaaatttgga ggcgagtcgc
     1921 gccgcagctc cagccgcggc cctcttcttt tccctggtgg ggcaccacag ccgatgatgc
     1981 cccgcctcca catacacaca cccaaagcaa accatcctgg gcccggaata cgcccagata
     2041 caccggctct tgtatcaaac ccttcgcgtg caccctgaac cctatatagt ctgggaggga
     2101 agcaacatag cgggcctgac gtcgcacact ctcgactctg gcatctccat ccacacgccg
     2161 tgccatcgcc cgtgtagaaa acacgactgc caacgttgcc acacgcgccg acgccttcgc
     2221 cagacgcgcg gtcacatgag cacagccaga accttctact gcgattggta ggcagcttca
     2281 gcaggcacga ccacgccgcc attgcccaaa ccactcacac tccagccttg catcactacc
     2341 ctcaccaccc tcaccaccct caccaccaaa ttgacctctg cacacataca gactaccatg
     2401 gcacacgcgt cagcccccgc tctctccgag ctctctgccc atctgctgca ggtagacgat
     2461 gatccttcca caaccttaga tgcagacctg ctcgagaagt gtgagctgtt cacaagcacg
     2521 ccagaatacc gagccgggat atggcaagag acaggtccct tgtttctcca aatcgccgct
     2581 ctgctgccca atctccagca ggacccctca ccccttgtcc actttgtcac caaactcgcc
     2641 gcaccctatc gctttgagca catcaaggag gtcgacttcg agatcggtct ggatctgcaa
     2701 gcaaccccag tacattctct catcctcacc ctgctagaaa aggccgcagc aggaagcaac
     2761 gatgcccagg cccttgccaa ccgaccagca gtcatggctg ctatcgtgcg tttgtggctc
     2821 tgtgcatccg acgctggcgt tgccacccaa gctgagcatc tcctcacttt gctattgcgt
     2881 gcatccaaga atgagcccgt ggccatctcg ggagagacac ctctgcacac gtatggtgct
     2941 ggccctgtgt ggagacgtct attcaccgat cgcgatatcg tgtctctgta ctaccattac
     3001 acctccctca agactttgcc taacccacca cgtcctttct tgaccaagcg ggacaagacg
     3061 atagcacaag cccgtctctt gaactggtta cccaaggtcg gcgcgttgga ctggagcact
     3121 attagtttac cccatggcgt ggacatcgaa aaggagattg gtctcggtga aaaccaaggc
     3181 ctgcttcact atgcctcact gaacatggtg gacaccgaag atgatatgct gatgcatatg
     3241 accctcatca acttctaccg cgagctcatc atcacggtca agacaaagcc gcatcttacg
     3301 taggtagaag aagggccgcc tctatcagaa caccgactaa atgcatctag acactacgat
     3361 tcaagcttgt cactggactt tgtgaaggaa cagaacatcc acaggagcat catcgacttt
     3421 cacaccacgg atgagcctag cctcgaacac tcctttgtca gtacaaggac agcggaatat
     3481 atcagcgact acgtcagcac ctatccagag aacttcgaaa acagtgctga actccagatc
     3541 gtccgcacct acctcagccg tgtcatatcc aggtgcgagg cccatgatct cagcatcctc
     3601 gcatctatgc ctcgcgcgac acttatccct cgcaactctt cgggtctctc ctggcacgat
     3661 tgccttctcc tcgacatacc caccacccga acgaatcaag atgcactgaa gacgctagct
     3721 actgtgttcc atggtccacc tcagcaagaa attacattcc ctcaggtcga gaccatcggt
     3781 ctggatccca aacgcgtgga gagcgaatcg tctttcgccc gcctccttac ttctctatac
     3841 tacaccaaac acccctccat gttctccgat atcgtcattc atgcctccac tattgcaatg
     3901 aaggaaaacg ctcttgcggc tttttcactg ctccgtgcca tcatcacctc ttcctggtca
     3961 agtgcaccac taccggacat ggaccccact tctgatctca catacacccg tctccaggac
     4021 ttcccacaaa ccgggctcga tctggtactt gatcccgcgc gcagtggcgg cgtcttaccc
     4081 gcgctcttga agccagcaac aaccttctcc aatcttgtgg gcggtagagg tgatgcagag
     4141 aacgcagcct atcaggtggc catggcgcgt ttcgatgcac tgaaggcgct aggtcgcgtg
     4201 ctggaaaaga acggcggacg agaagatata ctttccatgg tgcggcggag aattaacgaa
     4261 ggtccatggg gtgtaggtgg gaatgcaggg tccaggattg gaacgttgga actgtagtga
     4321 tcggtgggcg tggattaacc tgggaggata ccgaaagaac ggtttgtgcc acccacggag
     4381 caacagaatg gtcatgtcaa aaattcattc agaacaagga gttgacttct tctgaggctt
     4441 gtttaggagc ctgttactgc tgcgacatgt catggcaatg gtacgagcga tatcccatag
     4501 cgaagtttag tcacatcaaa agttgatagc tgggcatatt cgagaacctt ccatcatctc
     4561 ttatcacccg aaagaatcat gcgcatccgt catccacatc agcctcaacg atgagttcgt
     4621 tcatctcatg agtgacctga ccagaacaca atcagcgcgc cgtatgtagt gataacagct
     4681 aaacgcccaa tcaatcaacc acccacaagg tgccagcaca accctgaccc gttcaatcac
     4741 atcaaccacg gaaatagtgc gcagacttgg taatcccctt acccatccta ccgctgcaca
     4801 tacagtgcac cgtccgtacg tacaccttcc ggctaccgcc cgggtccgtc cgcccgccac
     4861 ccacacatca ctcatgcagc cctagaaccg caaacccttg cctacacaca tgcctaatca
     4921 gcccactctc gtatgtactt gcacgctatc cccttttgtc actacctcgt ggggcgtacg
     4981 ccagaccgcg cgcgcgcaag agagagaaaa aagtaagcca ttccacatgg aaacatgaca
     5041 tgacatgcat gcatgggctg gctggtggct agctagctgg ccgcctggct ggccgcctgg
     5101 cccccaggca tcgtgcgtgc gtgcatcaac cctcctcgag cgccaggcca gggtgcttgc
     5161 ttgcttgctt gctccacaac ccgcgcggga ctctggcgcc aagacggaat catccaccac
     5221 cctaggtccg cgcgcgggtg gctgcggcac atcttcaggg tacagatgcc gtgcgggacg
     5281 ctatgaatgc acacatgtac gtacatatat ctacatgtgg atttacctcg tattgcacag
     5341 gacaacatgt agctaaggta tgggggcata aaacgaagga tcttggccga tgcttttcta
     5401 aacgcttatc tttgctttgc atgcaatgca gggccggtgc gtgggtgggt ctacataatt
     5461 acatatacat atgcgcgcga ataaggcggc gggatggatg tggggggttg catgtgggac
     5521 gggcggcggg ctgatggata ggaaaggttg gcgtaggagg atgggagtga accttgggtg
     5581 gctgatacac tggtgagagg aactccaccg ggacgcgttg catgccgcag gctgtaccag
     5641 acccgggctg cagcaggctg agtgctgggt tgcctcgtat atgcgtatat gcgggtcgta
     5701 gggagagaca tcgttgagca tgctgtcact ttacgaattg tgtatcttgg gtctgcggtt
     5761 atcggatcga tccaaggacg atgagtggtg aggtcgttta ccataacgat gggataacgt
     5821 acatacccat gcttccgagt aagtgtaggt tgttgataga ttggatttca aattaggttg
     5881 aatgcggctg tgtgaagcgt acgtgagata tcaccattca ccatgtttgg gaaaaacctc
     5941 gacgagagag ggagtttttt ttttcgttgt cttcagcatt gatccggttc tgtcgtaata
     6001 gaatggcgga catgaagtga atctatgact atatttccac ctgattgtgt caaatatctt
     6061 gattgtccgc cggagtacac taggagtgcg ccaggaaagg aaaaaagacg atgcggtggg
     6121 ccacccttga tctaggaagt tgccggtggt ggagaaggtt gagctagcac ggaaagaata
     6181 gttcaatgca ctctaaagca tcatacgcgc gagaaaatat ggcccagtgt tcaacaccga
     6241 atattgagaa tgttccttct cattcattac tcatgagtac atatcatagt gcagcactct
     6301 gtctaaaact tgacgtaacc ctgtcccttg acaaaggtag cgtgccatgg cacctctccc
     6361 tctccgctcg caagctgggc atagaaatca gcatgtgctt cgccatcaat ctgcatgccc
     6421 ttgatgctgc catcagcctg gcgctcatcg gcgtagaaga aactgtttaa tgttagtcaa
     6481 gctacatgcc cacagaccct atatggaact caccggtatc catccttgga gtaacgagtg
     6541 tctgccgatc caataaggta gccagtggcc gacttgccaa tgcccaaggt tgcggtgagc
     6601 agcatggggg cgatccaggt gttcagcttg ttgcctgtga aaatgaagac cttcttggcg
     6661 tctgctgaga gcgtctccca tcccttgaca gcctccttgg cagctgcgta gacggacacg
     6721 gtgtttgtgt tgagatcgga tgcaaggctc tcggtaggga tggagaacag gtcgtcacct
     6781 gcaggtgggg aaaaggccgc agcattgtag atgatgacgc tgggggcgct cttgaactcg
     6841 gccttgacgg catcgaagat ggaggagagc gatgacgggt tggataggtc ggccttgacc
     6901 gagaaataac cctcagccga cttgccctca gcagccttgc gggaggcaat agccacggag
     6961 tagccggtgc ttgcgaactt gctggctaca gcggcaccaa tcctgggtcc cgagccaagg
     7021 atgagagcga caggcttgga agtcatgttt gtttgtaagg atacgggaag gatcgggata
     7081 tcaagaagtt gtcgttgttg ctttgaatgc tggaggcgga atgctttcac aacttgcgag
     7141 gcagtcgacg ttgtttatat gcagacatga gctctcggtt gccccatagc ctttcaaaca
     7201 aacatctgtc tcgttgctcc agaaattcga attagcaagc aattcggtca cgtgagcgtg
     7261 gaccgcaggg ctggcggaca agccgcgcgg gtcgtccctg taagtaagcc gcgcgggtga
     7321 ttctgtgtat gctcgtcaga ccaatagcga aacgtagccc aggctaccga cgcacgccgc
     7381 aaagtctgtt tcaatggtca gctcgtccct ctttctccaa acgttctcca ttatctctag
     7441 tgccttgcgc gcgggtccaa aaagtcgatg ggggaccagt gcgtcagcca tcgcccggaa
     7501 acggaattct tcagcgggtt cacaaaggca acccacaatg cagtacggcc acactacagt
     7561 ccgcagcagc tcgggcgccg gcatccgctc cagcaatgcc aggatccggg tgacattctc
     7621 acgaattccc gcacttgcag gttgccaccc agagactgaa acggcgaggt agagcaatgc
     7681 agcatgcgcc cagacacgtg tgatgaatac ggcgcatccg cccggcattg gtggtaactg
     7741 gtcgttgtag acaccaaata ggccgagcca gttagagtgg gacatgtcta ctgcagcatc
     7801 gagacgtgcg agattctcca gtagggtccg ctggatcgcc gacgcgcggg ctaccagttc
     7861 catcatgtca agtttgcccg cctttttaag ggactgtttc catgcactga gcgtagctat
     7921 ctcacccatc tgtaatagta cccagttttc gcagcccacg aaattctcca ggcttagagg
     7981 aggcttctcg ccaccgttgg tgagcagtcg agcatggtac tggatcaatt ctggcgcttg
     8041 acctgtgcag atgccggcga tggtgtcgtc tacgatgagc agcgctgagt agaatcggaa
     8101 agctgcctga tctgagttcc aagctccgcg ctgcagagac gttatagccc atagtggtcg
     8161 tcccatgaga tccaagacgc gcccaaaatc cggtagctcg ttgccactca cggtcttatc
     8221 tacaatcgaa aacaccttct tgaagagcga attggcagca ccgagatgct tttgacagtt
     8281 ctcgaagttt ccgacggcta tttcgaaccg ctgtagctgg attatgcttc ccatgatccg
     8341 ggctgtcttg accaggacgt cttgagcatc agctgagccc acgtcctgaa gattacggtg
     8401 gagcgtggta aacgtcatgg ccatttgatt caggagcttg tcccaagcaa gaatcttgca
     8461 tacatgctgg cctgaaacag caccatccag agtaaccgaa acaaaatacg tgctgagaca
     8521 tagcgtggta tgccacatga cttggtcgct tgcaaccagt tccatgaccc aggtacgtcc
     8581 accctcaagg agcagaggct tgtagaaggg aaacaagaat gggaagaagt ggtcaaggta
     8641 gaacatgatg aagcgacggt cgagctctga ttgctcgatt tgcctgacgg gtgagctact
     8701 ctgggaccat ctgtccagtt tgttcccgga tactgcatgg ccgttggttg atgcccgctt
     8761 tggggaattt ggaaaaatca cacgtgaagt cgggtctaag tgttgttcaa tttggattga
     8821 ttccagaaca tcgaaggaca aaacgccgcg acggcgtgcg gcagcattct tgacctcgcg
     8881 cttgacctct tcggctttct ctttctgccc aagtccgttg tccatccacg gtggcttctc
     8941 atcctcaaag ttacaggtga tctgcagcga ggagcagttt ctgcaaactg gtcgtgtttc
     9001 atcacaccgc ttcttcctaa ggcgacagct gcatattgtc aacggagagt gcacatgcgg
     9061 atcaatgagg gagcacccac gtccagcagc cgtcgtagct cttcattgcg atggttgttt
     9121 agttcgcagt gcaagcgtag tgatggacgt gggcatgtca gtgcggggtt gccaggcgag
     9181 aaccaattcg gtgatgacta cattagtagt gtgcaggagg attgcgtcct tcggacatgg
     9241 tgaggcctaa gggctcgcga acaatagaat ccttccggta aaaaaaagca cactagaagg
     9301 cggcctattg ctgggatggt aggtatcagg tcataccata aggatgtagg tagccgaaga
     9361 tggggctcct ttcatcgtct tgatcaggtc aagcgcgttc cacactaggt agacgggctg
     9421 gacctcgaca ccagcattga tgccttgcat atccacatgt actatacctg tggaaacagt
     9481 acagtagcct gcgccatgtt cttaccattg gggggtgggg ggcgaacaag gggtcgagtg
     9541 ctggcgtgaa taaacggccc gctcgcgggc gccgggctcc attcatcctg gcgccaacgt
     9601 agcgaaaggt gacgtgcttc agggctatgc caaccagatc aagccttcta gggtcgcgac
     9661 ggacaaagct tggccgagac atcagcacct cctgtacgag gtaagcgttc cccggcactg
     9721 cgacagtagg ccagcctgca cccatttatc tacatcctac tgccgatcaa gatacaagtt
     9781 agtgtctgac tcgtactatc ggtccaggtc ttatgattgg acatcctgcc ggcaatggtg
     9841 gtaataaacc gtcagtcgtt tacggggaat ctcgaggcgc caatctgttg aacatgccta
     9901 gatagtacgg tgatttggag atgcagggac tacgccagcc cagctgcttg aggctgatgc
     9961 aaatccggtt ggggcccgag gaaggatcag agtcgacctg agcgggcggg agccatcaag
    10021 ccatggtcgt acatataggc cttcaacgtg cattggtgac ctcaaacttg acgcgaaaca
    10081 tgactgccca ccagaaaaga gtgcgtaccc gtattcctct tacaagccta ggctatccgc
    10141 atgtgacata ctgaccaacg ggccagagtc atgaccgggc tgaggagtcc atctcagacc
    10201 aagcttgcac ccgctgccgc gaacgcaaga tccgctgcgg acgtgaactc cctcaatgca
    10261 ataactgcga gcgggacgat agtgtgacat gtgtttacca gaaccccaca aaacgagtga
    10321 accatttgaa atctttgtga gtttcgctgc tccatattat acaccaacag atgacaagct
    10381 gtctgctgtg cctatgctcc cccgaaacac ccccgaaata tgcacaatac cggttgactg
    10441 tatttcttct cgacttcgac accgtgtcat ttcttttcta cctgtctgac caaagtggaa
    10501 tagattcgac agcgtcaaca ggctcaacga gcgtctggac ggtatagagt cacatctggg
    10561 gcgtttatcc gtagggatca cacaaaccat caaccgggat acatctggct ccataacatc
    10621 agaacagcac acttccgtgg agagcgatct ggaagagggc gatgatgaaa cccgaccagg
    10681 atctcgctcc ccatatagcg agagatcaac cgacttgcaa atcttccaca actcggcaga
    10741 tctagtcgat cactaccatg ggccttcatc acttttcgtt ctttgcaaac agtttcaact
    10801 tcgtgtcctc agtgcaagac atactgaaat gggcacccca ttgtgggtta ttttacaaaa
    10861 tctctgtgaa aaggctggcg tgctagagcc tttcccacct tttgatggta agcctgtcat
    10921 caacctccta tcgaaacaac aagcgagtac cgtcatcggt cgtttcttcc agcgtgtgaa
    10981 ctgtaccacc gatgtgttcg tcaagcgtaa tctgctggct cacgtcgaac gactttattc
    11041 ggaaccaatg gagccgggga acgatgtgtg ggccatatgc ttacaagtaa tcactgtgct
    11101 tgtttggggt acagaaatct ctactcaata tgggatcggc ttgtttggcg acttcgcgcg
    11161 atcattcctt ccaagtcgag ccgcactagt cagctccagt ttactgacta cgcccaaact
    11221 catcaacgtc cagactttga ttcttctggt acgtaccacc tcattccaca ccatctcctg
    11281 tagaaacaat caactgactg atccactaga gtgttgcagc acagcagttt gatcccccgg
    11341 gtgggctgaa ttcatcttct ccaatgcgtg caggcttgca agaacaatgg gactccatca
    11401 gacgcaattg tttcctcacc agaatagcac gaatgaggtc ttagaacggg caaaagtctt
    11461 acagtcctta tacgtccgag ataagagctt gtgtaccacg cgaggctctg tatcctggct
    11521 gccaactcac gactgtggta ttgctcacca attcagtgct gccatggagc ggacacccga
    11581 acgggtaccc tggtctggtg cactacaact tgcgatgatt caagaccaag tttacaactt
    11641 ggtgcatacc gctacgtccc gaacggataa acagagcaaa tcgcagaaat acaaggccat
    11701 acgcaccata gagcatcgat tcgaccagta cgaacgaatt cttggtgctt ccaataaaca
    11761 gaattcttcg ctcgatttta gccacgctat ggccactttg gagttcctag caactcgcat
    11821 gcttgcgttt cgatacggat cggagcaaag gcacctcgaa caggtacgct tggatgcgag
    11881 aaatagctgc cttttactac tgaaagcaca tggggataaa aacaataaat cctctggtgc
    11941 tcagaattct acgagtggcc aaataagcga ctattccgat gacgatgggc atctaccagc
    12001 cgccaaacct agtacgcctt gttttgctag tatactcgac gctttctccg taccagcctt
    12061 cttcgtaata cttgagaatc ttcttcggga ctcaccaaaa gagagtgact tcggtgccga
    12121 tctcaagctg ctgcagagag tctctgcttg ctacaacaaa gccacagaac aaatgcaatc
    12181 taacagctat catcgcagag ttgcatggac atttgagcag ctgcttgaca ttcatgagct
    12241 gattaagaat ggttccgtgg ctagtgattt aatttccatt cccactgagg atcccatttc
    12301 tcagatgaca ttatccctca acaccggtgc acacgatgac ttcaacctaa atagctatcc
    12361 ctcacacaca atgggagacg ggtcaaatct ttcctcttcg tcacatatga cgacgaacac
    12421 accttttaca tgggacttgg gatcatcgat cccatcttca ttggaaatgt acactccatt
    12481 cacttcgaca ggtttgggtg gcggactaga atctagtgtg gtagatatgt tcaatcagct
    12541 gaggcaagac agccccaacg atagctctgg gggctctctc tcgttatcag aagtctgtcc
    12601 tgaacagccg acgactagaa agcgaccaag gactcttgat agattagacg cacccttaga
    12661 agataaatgg gctgattcat atgggcttta aactgtattc cagtagatac tttttttctc
    12721 ggggatgtga agagaatata ccccacgtgt acgattaaga gaattcattc gcctgttctg
    12781 tgagggaaat agcgatcggt gaggccgctt gatatctatt taatagaaag tatttcaatt
    12841 caaatattag actcggaagc cggagtccga tactagtcat ggtgatgtat ttttgaggca
    12901 cggtttgcaa acttgcattt cacagaccag tttgcagttg taggatttct aggccctact
    12961 cggatttacc caaagctata caatgttatt ctgagtatag atccccgaga agcaccgttt
    13021 catattgctc cgatgtaaca aactggccgt ccggccgaag cggggcttaa ccaagttgtt
    13081 gacggccgag ctccgcaccc cgccagaatg taagaccgat gtatacattt cgatatattg
    13141 ggaaatgagc ttaatacttt gagaggttat gcatcagcac caaattgcac agaacactcg
    13201 acgagaaatc cgaaccatgt ctactatcca ggaactcagt caaaggatcg ccaagaacac
    13261 ggctctggtg gaacaatggc tggtcagcaa aaatcacaaa atgccatcct tcaattacga
    13321 tgccgatggt gaattccccg acaccgatgg cgcgcccgag attgaagaag cacggatggc
    13381 agttatagat gacacaagcg cacttcatga tcttcttctc ggcccacgag aggttatagc
    13441 tcgagtatgg ggtggtgtaa gtaaactagg aacatctaaa aacaacgtca ctaaaatcgg
    13501 ttacataggc tatagacaat gctgcccaac aatgtatcta ccacttcaag atcctccagg
    13561 caatcccgct tgaaggtggt gccacctatg ctgaaatttc tgcaaaggtt ggtctgaacg
    13621 agagaaaact caaaactgtc ttgcgcaaag caatggtaaa ccgcatgctg cgagaggatg
    13681 tccctgacca cgttattcat acagcttctt ctgctttact tctacgtcac ccgtacatga
    13741 tgcattatta tgggtttttt atcgagcaaa tgttcccagc cagcgcaaaa tttgctgaag
    13801 cgctcaagaa atatcaggac agtacagctt cgaatcacac ctcctttagc ctcgccttca
    13861 acacgaatga gacattattc aagtatcttg agcaacaacc ggagttgcaa gctcggtttg
    13921 ttggggctat ggaaggcgtg aaccgcgacc ctagccaaag ccagaaacac gtcataacag
    13981 gatatccatg gaaagaactt ggaaaggcta ctgtagtcga tgtaagttaa atctgccaac
    14041 atgctccata tcttgaatct aatgcggtat aacgtaggtt ggtggctcat ctggcttcat
    14101 gagtgtagag cttgctaaaa actatccgga cctgaaacta gtcgtacaag actataagaa
    14161 caacgttgaa cagggagctg cacagctacc atctgagttg agcaatcaag tccaatttct
    14221 gcctcacaac ttctttgatc ctcaaccggt catcggcgca gatgtctata ttttgcgtca
    14281 tatttgtcat gactggtcgg ctgagaacag cgaaaaaatc ctcggccaga ttgtacctgc
    14341 catgaagcct gggagcaaga ttctgctggt cgagatagtt gtttcaccat caaaaagacc
    14401 aatgtcgagt attgccgagc ggtatctgcg gtatgttgtt ttgtagtttg tactccatcg
    14461 ttcacggctg acccctacca gtatcagaga tatgaacatg atacagatgt tgaatgcaca
    14521 ggagcgaagt gaaacagatt ggagggaaat aatcactgct acagaccccc gtctcgagtt
    14581 gactcgtatc atcgtaagtg aagctccagt taaactacct ctactcccat tatttctaca
    14641 gtagagccac acttgtggag caagtttctc cccactccta gatgatgcac ctcgcttttg
    14701 agggcttaat gaaaaatgct gaccgtcaaa ttacctagac tcctcatggt agtaccgact
    14761 caataattga gatatcgttg cgtcagaatt gaagctatgg cggttactca gtatgggctt
    14821 cgttgttact ttgctcagca tagaaaaaaa tcatagcatc tatgttcaac catattctaa
    14881 ctggcaatac aagtatctct ctgcgcatca tgagccccat tgtcattggg tatgatatca
    14941 gtgtcaaggt gatctccacg aagaacagcg ttgaggcaaa tgggtctagc ccgtcgcgaa
    15001 caattcttga tagcaggatg cccgaactct gcacaagtga ttaaaatgta ccttcggtct
    15061 tgtcattgcg cgcgattaac ctaacgtgcg tacgctgaaa cccgaacagg tcctgatatt
    15121 gagtctagag cctgatgaac cgtggtgtat gtatacaccc atgcaaccct gcctaggcac
    15181 gcgtcacaat gcaaggtcac acccgtctct aatccttcgc tcgcttgcat ccggcaaatt
    15241 caagtacggt cggtagtctg cgtggcatgt ccgaaaaggg actcgaagga gcacttacat
    15301 atgcatgcta aactaaaggg gacttccgcg cgggttgtgg gtctacccct gtcgcctggc
    15361 aatgcaaagc accatgacat ttttggctaa gattcatgac atacttataa ttgccggaca
    15421 gtatggtttc tacacttggt cgagcgactg atctagataa cacgtgtctt ttcctcaagc
    15481 cacaacgccc acgtccgaca aaacgactgg ctttggaggc atcggtccgg cctccctacc
    15541 aaacgtaatg aattttgcct cttctccgta agcttcgagc acgccattgg aaacagtgga
    15601 tgcggctttt ccacgcgcaa gcatctctgc attaaaatcc gacactagat ccttcaactg
    15661 gtcgcccgtc gcctgcgtgt cccgcacttg cgcgaggacg tcgctgagcc taaaggaatc
    15721 gacgaaggct gtgtttgcgg cgagagcacg gactgtttac tattagcagg tttttcttgt
    15781 gggatcttgt gcgatgagaa ggctttgaag cttcaccagc gatcgcggta cttacatgga
    15841 gccatggagt gcgccgcatc accaatcagt aatacacgtc cagctgggag ctgctctggt
    15901 tctagctcca caccttgaag ttgaaagcca ggtgtgttgt atctctctgt gggaatttgg
    15961 tcaactagtt tgcgaagctt ttcaggatag cctctggtcc tctcccgtgc gaaagcagcc
    16021 agttgttcct gcgttgccaa ctccgtccat cgcttttcgc ctgcatgctt gggagcgtct
    16081 tggtctaccc agagaagaat gaagtagtag tatcctgttt tgccatcagg gctgactctg
    16141 ttgagagcgc agaatatggc cgtctggtcg ttcgtagcga gcctaggatc catgacgata
    16201 tagttggagt gcgaaagagt gagctgctcc gagaacttgt caccactgag ttcgatctcc
    16261 ccgaagattg atccaattgg caatggcttc ataacgtcct ggcctttaag aatgtgcttg
    16321 cgcactgtac tgcgtgtacc ttcagcacca accaagaaat cgccagtggc tgacgttcca
    16381 tcctcaaagt acgcagtaac tttttcccca ttttcctcga tacgagtcaa acgtttgttg
    16441 aactgcacat caatcccttg catcaaccaa tcacgcatcc tatggcgatt tgctcggacg
    16501 acatgaagat cgtcatcagc gatgacacca acccggaaat ctggacgggt aatgtcatag
    16561 aaagaaaatt gtggtggaag gttgagagga agcaaatggc ttgtctgttc cacgggtccc
    16621 aggtcagagg gcatggagct cttcatcaga ttgtaggctt ctccgaatag tgaaagtgcc
    16681 caaccttggc cgcgtgaatc tcgagaaaag tctcgctcga agacagtgaa agagatgttc
    16741 ttcttcctca actgctgcgc gagcgtgagg ccgctcatgc cagcacctat gatcaggacg
    16801 tgtggtgacg acatgtcgaa tgtattggag gtgaacaagc tgtatgaatc agaggcttcg
    16861 aactggtctt gtgaaatctg tgttttataa gcaaatcgat tatttgatat atatgctgga
    16921 gccccgcaac ttgggcgata tatcgatctg tacacaagct tccaaaccaa tggcgcccgg
    16981 atcctcccat gccgacagaa aatcccaagt ggtaccctga gaggtttgcg ctattgtgca
    17041 ggactcggcc gccggccgcc gagccccggt ggatccttcc cacacttgtc gcacggaaag
    17101 aaccatcacc atatcgacca accccggttc ctatccagta ttgacagcgt tctagatttc
    17161 aaagatgctc tgtcgatccc atgctcatgc tacatgagct acggctgagg gccttgcttg
    17221 ttcacagggt gtctagcaag tcgatattga gaacactggt ggaaagatca tgccgattcc
    17281 aatccgtttc cattaaacag ttttatgagc ttgagacacc atgggaaagt ctgctatgag
    17341 aagcagaagg aggtttctgt ttgcgggttc gtccgtgagt ttgcgaggac acattatcat
    17401 tctgacatct gggttcagca aaactcccaa ttggaacttc taattctact atgtgagaga
    17461 cgcagatatt aatccatgga aggattgctg atcgtacaca acggcttcgt tgatcgataa
    17521 gcccacctcc ccgagcaaat ccttccactg tgactctgtt cgctctagac taccgcatgc
    17581 accaagcatg accaagtcta gcgcagtagc aaacgccgga gcacctcgtt ctggaaggat
    17641 catatcattg atgagcaata cagagtgtgg agtcatggcg gatttgatct ggcgcaaaat
    17701 agtttttgct ttctcatcgc tccaattatg cagaacccaa cccaaatgat agaatttggc
    17761 acctggaatc cccgttagca tgaagaccaa gtctattcca tctcacgaat ttttctaaca
    17821 gcagcatttc gggaattttg tacgcacctt tgatgggttg cggctggaaa aagtcatgtc
    17881 ccactttttc tacgcccgct gtcggcaggg cgtggttgag tgtatcgggc aaatcttcca
    17941 ggataatacg tcctggcaca ttggggaatt gacctttgaa taacgcacaa taatggccaa
    18001 cgttccctcc gatatccacg aaaagcgctt cttcagaaga aggattccaa tcctgtgtct
    18061 gtctctcgaa tgggtactct ttcaaccagc ggcctcgaac atcttgctct aatcccatat
    18121 atcgaatgag agccgttaga ttctctggtt tctgagaaaa atatgtataa gtatcaagtt
    18181 cagtatgata tgctggctga aacacggtag ccttgccatc cgtaacatct tggtaactgt
    18241 tcttccgcaa gaaagcaggc atctcttgga agagaggacc acagttctca aaactatgtg
    18301 ctatagatta gtgatcagtg atacagcagt cttctaggat acgaacaaat gggtcacaat
    18361 aatattggcc tctggagccg caagatgatg gcatttgctg ttcgcttcaa acacaccagt
    18421 tgaattttcg cgaatcaatc caacagaagc catatatctt agcaaccgga ctagatacca
    18481 aatcagaaaa aatccctgga gggcttagtt gtcgataaac tgtttacgta ccaagggtca
    18541 gaggatgagc ccctgtcaga gcctgcaatt ccttcaaagt tttgggacct tcagcagata
    18601 gtgtttggaa gatcttcaag tcatgaccta tccgagctgc tgcagcctgt agaggctgta
    18661 gagtataatc agaaacgata cggagatcct tgcaggaata tcacgcttac ataaagggac
    18721 ctttaactat gtcagcagtg tatcttctga tgacgcggtt cagatcggat ttgaagctta
    18781 cagtcgaatt gctgtctctt ttggggtctc agtagaggca attgtttcgt gtaagtcacg
    18841 ttgaaagagt tttcgcgaag catcatctcc agttgtcaaa cgtttcttga tctctgcaag
    18901 gaggtctgtc atggtttcga gctcttagaa tttagtatcc tagctatcac ccgtttgtgt
    18961 ggaagtcaag taacaaagtt gactacaacg aggaatgtaa cgtgtgaaac tatgtctgaa
    19021 tagtcttgag aatgatctgg cgatgaacgt cagcggagca aacgatatag attgagcagc
    19081 gaagctggtc atggaccacc atgttttaca cctaagtgag catagctccc gcaatggcgt
    19141 tttttgctga cttctagccg agagaccgat gataataaaa tctcggattt cggttgccgg
    19201 ttcccatccc gccctatctg aaactcaact gaacaacttt gggaatagcg cttcccagcc
    19261 gagtggccga tgtactatca tgtaacacct ggttatgtgc aactatcaga ctaacaacaa
    19321 gtcaattaga gacatcaaca gagattcatt ttctcgaaca gcaagtcact tcaacgtgat
    19381 cactgtatac ccactcccat tgccttctcc actcaactac gcggccggag atctcaacca
    19441 cgatacctgt cttattagat tccatacgat ccaaacttct tacgaatttt gaacattatg
    19501 acgcaggcaa aggtcatcta cctgtcggga gaaatccctc agggtgatcc tgaaggagac
    19561 cagcgggttc ttttcagaaa gttgcatttg ctgagcaaag aaagaagtca tcctattctt
    19621 gcgtctgtta ttgaggcaat cacaacatct ttgaaacaag aatgtcggca actagagaaa
    19681 accaagaggg agttaatccc agcgttcgaa agcgtattgg atcttaccga cagtgttgtt
    19741 gcactccgga aaaccccatt aggaggtgct atcgaacgag ttcttgtcct agtcttccaa
    19801 ctgggcacat tcattgcgtg agtatgaaca tgggatagga tttcagaacc agaagctgac
    19861 ccatagaatg aagccatcac gaagcccacc ctctggaata taatttcaga acaaatacta
    19921 ctgtactcat aggtcgaggt ccaggtttat tgtctggggc cgctattgcg ctatctccct
    19981 ccccactgct acttcccatc atggccgccg aaatcacaaa ggtcactttc cgctttggac
    20041 ttgttgtaga ccaggtctgt agatcgtcgg aggtctcgcc ggacgagatc aacgcagaag
    20101 gggtaagtac aaggctctgg attgcatcac aaagtgatga tttcgctgat tttggtcaat
    20161 caggcttggg tatactgcgc ccatggtact aatttggagg acgctcaaca agctgtagca
    20221 gattttaatg ctgagaaggt aagctaatat atcctgtaaa gctttataca ttgactcatc
    20281 tatttatttt agggataccc tccagccacc atggcaactg tcttcaacgc cgatggcaga
    20341 tcagtgagca ttggtggccc accatcaacg ctgagatctc ttttcacaga gtccgagttt
    20401 ttcaaacgca cgaacaatgt gccaatgaag aaggttcaag gcatgtggca tactggcaaa
    20461 gtgtatggca cagaacatgt caaacaaatc gttgaaggca tctcaccaaa gagtcaagtg
    20521 tgctttccca tattctcccc tgttactggg cgagcatttg aggccactga cggcgcgaca
    20581 ttactcgaag aaatgatgac agagattttg acacaaagca tccgctggga tcagaccata
    20641 gaaggtgttt cagaccacct gaagcgacta tcgccggaca acgtacaact gtggagttta
    20701 cagccttcac actacatgtc gagcgttctc gatagatgga gtgctgaact gcccagcgca
    20761 actttgtcac aacaggttat gatgccagcc gtcatgagtc ttgacccaga gcaaagccca
    20821 ccgcgagacg caaagtcggc taagattgcc gttgttggta tgtcatgtcg attcccaggc
    20881 ggcgcagatg actctgaaaa gttttgggag ctgttggcca agggccgtga cgtccatgca
    20941 cctgttccac ctgaccgatt tgacgttgaa agtcacgtgg acccaacagg agacaaaccg
    21001 aacacgtcta agacccccta tggctgcttc gtgaatgatc caggactctt cgattcattc
    21061 ttctttggca tgtctccacg cgaggccgaa cagacggatc ctatgcaccg attggcttta
    21121 gttacagcgt acgaggccct ggagaattcg ggctacgttc atggcagagc agtccatcaa
    21181 cgccgggtcg gaacattcta tgggtgtgct agtgatgact atcgtgaagt caactctggt
    21241 caagacatcg gaacttactt catctccggt ggatgcagag cttttggtcc tggtcgtatc
    21301 aactatttcc tgaaattctg gggaccaagt tacagtatcg atacagcctg ttcctctagc
    21361 ttagcagcta ttcaggctgc ttgtacctcc ctttggagcg gcgacatcga catggcaatc
    21421 acaggcggta tgaatatcat tacgaactcc gacgtctatg ccggattaag caggggacat
    21481 ttcttgtcct ccactggagg ttgtaagact tgggacgaag gagcagatgg atactgtcgt
    21541 gccgatggtg ttggcagtgt tgtactcaag cggcttgaag acgccgaagc tgataacgta
    21601 agtagttttt tttggggtga catttttcca tcggagagga agttttctcc tggttaaaca
    21661 agacgttgtt atctttcacg tgactcgaac tgactttgca acttaggaca atattctcgc
    21721 ggttgttctc gctgccggca cagatcattc ggctgaggct gtatcgatta cgcatcctca
    21781 tgacttggcc caggcacacc tttacaatca actggtcaaa cgatccggga tcgatccgtt
    21841 atctgtagga tatgtcgagt tccacggaac gggtactgga gcaggcgatc caactgagat
    21901 gagatcggtc acgagcgtct ttgctcccgg acaaaaagaa acacagcctt acacgtcggc
    21961 tcagtcaaag ccaatgttgg ccatggagaa gctgctgctg gcatcatgtc gttcatgaaa
    22021 accctgctcg tcttccagaa aggcatgatt cctccacaca ttggaataaa gactgggctg
    22081 aatccatctc tgcctaaaga tttggaaaaa aggggcgtgg tcatcccgtt cagtgctaca
    22141 ccatgggaac gtcaagataa tcaaaaacgg ctggcagtgg tgaacaattt tggagcagca
    22201 ggtgggaaca cagcaatgat actagaagaa gcggtaccac gacccagact tggtgaggac
    22261 tcacgaccta cgcatcctat cttagtctcc gcaaagacgc cgttctccct tgagcaaaac
    22321 cttaggcgcc ttgtggcttt catagaggca cacccagagc tctcgattgc cgatttatcg
    22381 tacactttgt ccgcacgaaa gatgcattac aactaccgag tttcgattct agcgacgtct
    22441 ctagaagagg ctgtaacact tcttcgcaaa gaaatcgagg cagttgtggc ccaagtaccc
    22501 attgcaacaa agcagcccac tgtagccttt gctttcacgg gacaaggaac attttacgtc
    22561 ggcatcggcg cacaactata tcgcgactcg aggactttcc agaggcaatt ggatcaactt
    22621 gacggcatcg cgcaacgcca aaacttcccc tcctttttgc caatcatcaa aggtacttgc
    22681 aatgtcaagg atgtttctac tgtttcgatg cacctagcaa tcgtatgcgt ggaaattgct
    22741 ctggcaagac agtgggcgct gtttggtgtg actccaagtg ttgttgtggg tcatagtctg
    22801 ggagagtatg ctgcgctaaa tgcagcaggc gtcttctctg acagtgatac aatcttcctt
    22861 gttggaacgc gcgcgatgtt gctagagact aaatgcacgc cggctactca cggtatgcta
    22921 tcggttcgag catctctaga aaacatcaag aaagcttgcg agggtattac cttcgaagtt
    22981 gcatgcatca acggtcccga ggagactgtt gttggaggtc cagtagcaga tttggaggcc
    23041 cttgcaaacg tccttaaagg agcaggttat aggaccatca agctggatgt gccccacgcg
    23101 tatcacacaa gccagatgca aactttggtg gatgagttcg tcaaatcaac gcaggctgtt
    23161 gtgcctaaaa agcccaagat tcctgtcatc tcaccccgct gctcggaagt tttaacctct
    23221 ggtattgatg tttcttattt ggctagagcc actagggaaa cagttgacta tgtgggagga
    23281 cttaacgctg ccagaaagtc tggggtggta ccagattcta ctgtgtggat agaagttggc
    23341 catcatcctt gttgtgtgag cttcattgca aagaccttgt cgggaactct attgacaagt
    23401 ccaacgctac accgagacca gaacaattgg acgacaattg gaaaagcact cattgggttg
    23461 tataatgctg gggtatctat agattggtcg gagtatcatt cctcattcga gcaggctctt
    23521 cggctcgtcg agaccccgaa ctatgcgtgg aacaacaaga actactggat tcagtatagg
    23581 ggtgattgga acttaacaaa gggacaggag tttcccggtt ctaattattc caacgccaaa
    23641 actgctcaga cggtcaaggg tttccgcacg acaagcattc acgagattcg ggaggaaaca
    23701 tacacgcagt cctcagcaca gctcctggct gagtctgata tgactgatcc agtgctcaaa
    23761 gatgttattg aaggacatgc catgaacgac tacggagttg catcttcagt aagtttgaaa
    23821 agatgtatcc ataaagtatg gagctcttct gacattacca gttcctccat gcagacatgg
    23881 ctttcacggt cgcgaaacgc attctcgatc gtgggcttcc aaactccact aatactggca
    23941 tcaatgttac agactttgaa tatcacgaac ctgttgtcaa acactacaac ccaaccgaac
    24001 ctcagccgat tgttgtgagc gcggaagcag acttggagca agaaaaggcc catgttcgat
    24061 ggtacaatcc agagaaagac atttggtatt gccatgcatc tatttcttac gaagatccat
    24121 cgtcttggct gtcgacatgg tcccgttcag ctggccttgt aacaagtcgt attgcggctc
    24181 taaacgacat ggcggctaac ggcaaagctg acaaactgac caccaacctt gcgtacagtc
    24241 tctttggaaa gttggttggc tattcggaca tgtaccgcac catgaagtct gtggttctga
    24301 acaaggatga agctgtggct gaagtggaat ttcctgccga taccgcaggt aattggacag
    24361 tgcctccgca ctttatcgat ggatgtgtgt ctctatccgg cttcatcttg aacggaggta
    24421 cacatttcga taacaccaag tacttctaca tcacaccttc ttggaattcc atgaggtttg
    24481 cgaagccgct cacacctggc ggtcgatact tggcatacgt tcgaatgctt ccagccggta
    24541 agaacgactt tgttggagat gtatacatcc ttcaaggcga tgaaatcgtt ggtgtcgttg
    24601 aagcaatttt gttcaagcag tggccacgcg ttatgttgaa ccggtttttt agccctccag
    24661 ccacgaaaaa cgcgtctcgt aacgtggttg tcccccgtgc caccatctct atgccttcgg
    24721 tgggacctgg tgcaaaaact tccaagacgc aatcggctca accagcactc gtctcggggc
    24781 tgttgacacc accctctccg gcaactagca tcgcggacgt gcaagaattc aagtccgact
    24841 cgcaagacgt aagcgccacc tcatcagaat cagtcaacca ggctttcgcg attattgccg
    24901 aggagttggg cgttgacgta tgcatgctga ccgacgatgc gaatgtcgct gattttggtt
    24961 tggactcgct tatgtctctt gttctctctc agaaattgcg cgacgagctt aagatcgaaa
    25021 ttcgggattc ctttttcttg gaaatatcta ccttccggga cctgaagaac atgttaggta
    25081 actaggcaga ctcattcatt ggttgttggg ttgcaataga gttgtaatag agttgtaata
    25141 gaatagatta tgtagtaaag atacttcaat catattcatt tttatcatca aaatactcat
    25201 ggttgatgaa tacaaaacca gcgaaggtag ttcatgaaat gactccgcca tttcctttac
    25261 ttattttctt tgctaacctt tgacatccta caaatttaat cttcgtccta catagcctct
    25321 actttccttt ccaatgatct atgatctcgc tcaccttggt ggtctcgatc tctgggaaga
    25381 tctggttcag cgatccctcc tccggcatat caaacaatcc atatgccaca tataatccaa
    25441 acttggactg aatgctatat agcagagact tggggatgaa cgaaaaagct gatgcgtgag
    25501 cgggtagttc cgtgatcatt ccactccgaa gcttgtcgac tgaatcgtac gcgaccttga
    25561 attttgaccc tgcagccgtc aatatcagga aaatacatag cgtaagaaca gccctacctc
    25621 tagcatcttc ggccagtttt aatgccttat tccatgtagt cttgtcacta taacaaacca
    25681 tcgggtatgt ccatttgggt agcttgagtg ctgcgacgac aaattttgcc aagtctttag
    25741 tataagtaaa tgtcatcacc tcgtcaccag tcccggggat agaagctgct ttgttggcga
    25801 catccaagac aaatgtcaat ggtttgagag acgactcaac gtatggcatg ccatagtaat
    25861 cgacgaagta tccgttctgg aattgggtcc attctaagtc ggtcttttgg agagcttcaa
    25921 ttgttgccat acgaaatggt tggaaaggga tacgaagtgc cctgttgtac ataaatcagc
    25981 agagccataa cgagttacat gtggcccact tactcatctt cgggtatagg accaccccaa
    26041 ttacttgcga taaagcgctt tgttacagat gactgagccg cagcagttac caaatcaact
    26101 tccgactttc cagtggcttc tgttaagacg gcaatggtcg atactacaac ttggacgttc
    26161 ttggattcga gtagatcagt cacttgtttg atgtccccgt aatcaattac gaattcatca
    26221 gtagctgtat cgttcgcgtc gctcgcctag ttttacccgt caatgatgta aacttgatgg
    26281 ttgtcgtaca ttcatacctt gcgagttagt actaccactt catgttcttc gctatttctt
    26341 agggcatcca cgatcactct tcccacacgc ccggtgccac cggcgacggc gacagtaacc
    26401 atgattggat aagtacagca gattatcgaa aatatcaata cgaatcttct tgcatgcgaa
    26461 gtcaaacttt cacatcctaa tatagaagag ttaggtaact tgatttctaa tagactgcct
    26521 ggggacttcg cacatctttt ccgattgccc acgatccgtg aattgattga cattgccatg
    26581 aaaatgcccc atcgcgcgcg cggttccaaa accggacaag tacgatatga gtgatcgcta
    26641 aacttcgtcc ggctccgcgc gcgccaccgg catcggattc tatcttatcc ggctcaatcc
    26701 ggaaagggtt cagcatcgaa tccggagcaa cactttggat tgggctacag ggcgtcgttt
    26761 tattgtctga tacatagagc ccatgacgtg ctgtgatagg tacgattttg gtcaaatccc
    26821 aaacacctgc accgtaccat ttgataaggt gtcgcatttg ttttgtgact agtacatgtt
    26881 atcgtttctc ataattaatg tatactttgg tttggtatat ctagcttagt tagcctgaac
    26941 ttcatgcgca catcatcaag tcgtaggata agggggcagg actctgcatg ccaggagatt
    27001 catggttata cctctagtac tatccttgca aatcctattc atactatcat tgaacagttt
    27061 gtgatcgtct actcgtgatc ttatcagtgt cacacttgaa gatgcatacc gtagccgtat
    27121 ggttgggtgg gaaagtgagc ccagcacaga tgacaaaact tacccatcac agctacactg
    27181 gcactatcga ctctattttc ttcactcctt tggtattgcc catctttatc ttcatccatt
    27241 acgtctattt gctcctcttt gcctcggttt cgagatcaca aggcgattat ctctacagaa
    27301 aaacatgtaa acgactcttc acggcaactg acaggctacc tagacccacc caagtcacag
    27361 aatgacgcca ctcgacagca gagtcccggc cgggtgggag ctagcgatat accagacgac
    27421 cggtattgcg ttgccgaaat ctagacctct gccgccgagg ctcagaatag aagctaaagc
    27481 aggtggagga catacctgac gtggtcatgt cctacgcatg cgtcagcatt gactcatgac
    27541 tgtgatggca atacccaatg aaaaagtgtt tgactccacc aatcagtttt tttaggtagc
    27601 tgatttggtg ataatcaact ggtagtggat ctgaataact accgtttacg tacactcgca
    27661 tacagttcga cgggcaattc ccgaagctct ctacacacat tgcccttctc tatcagtctt
    27721 gcaccaagag cagatatcat ttatttctct ttaaggtttg agccctgaat atgactgttc
    27781 tctgaaacta tccatttgag cacaatagta cttgagggca agcattcccc gcagtcgcag
    27841 ctcgaataga tggcatccaa atgactgact cgtcaagcgt ccatcgttcg taatcacgaa
    27901 tcgtcaaacc ttaccagcgt ttccacgtac caatagcaat gaagatggta tattactttt
    27961 ctgaagaacg ctagcgattt ccccgcattc agctacccca gatctctcca gttcccgccc
    28021 gacgacacat ggcgagcctg cgatctggaa ccgcctagcg catccaactg catggcgctt
    28081 gcgggtgatg agttccgact tcgtttgatc accagtcgaa gttatataca ctatggttca
    28141 ttgagacggt gtctgtagga gagtgttttc gcatacgcgc ggtagcatcg tctgatatat
    28201 atagtcgtct tgaagtgcag tcacttcatt gtcctcattt agtctcatag ctgtgtggtc
    28261 gcagccccac ttcatcacca ggctcctact tcgtacttcg taaccacctt cagcttgccg
    28321 gacatatcat cgtacatttg atggctgaag acaaagttgc agcagcagtc atgacggagt
    28381 cagtggagaa gagtgagacc ggcacaaccc accttgagga agtgagcgta gtcaagaaag
    28441 tacatgctga tgggacggtc aatctcgttg acgcccatgc catcggtgga gctttggaag
    28501 agatgccgga ggggtattat tggagtattc agtttatcgg gacggttact gccgtctgct
    28561 gtggaagcat atgtgcctat ctcggatggg ttctcccagc gaatacactg tatgtccagt
    28621 atcccacccg gcactgtcga agatgactga ctatgacaca gtatgttgat caacgaagac
    28681 atcggacctt cgaaggacct taactgggtg gccaccattt ggacgattgg ttcagcaatt
    28741 ggcttcctct tagtaggacg cttgtcagac atcttcggtc gaaaatggat ggtcatggga
    28801 accaacatac tgggactcgc tgggtgtatt gtcggaggga cggccaagaa tatcgatacg
    28861 cttgttggcg ctaacctgat gaacggcatt gctgctgcag gtcaactttc attcggtata
    28921 gtactgggag aactagtacc aaacaagcac agaggaccag ttgtcacact ggtttttctg
    28981 tcgtctctac cctttgctgg taagtctcat ctataatatt gatatcgata tcatgactaa
    29041 gtaggttact gatcacttgc agtgtttgga cctatcatcg cccgcacttt catcctaaag
    29101 acagcagctg gatggcgctg gtcatactat ctgggcatca ttctttctgg aattaccata
    29161 atcctctatc aattccttta tcatccaccc acctacgagc aactgcacgt gtccgggaaa
    29221 acaaaatggc agcaattcaa agagttggat tttgtcggaa tttttctctt catcgctggg
    29281 actgtacttt tcttgattgg attgtcttgg ggtggcacca cgtacccatg gaaatctggt
    29341 aagccaccat cgccctatca gaaagtgaaa ctctgttaat atattccaaa gctgctgttc
    29401 tatgtaccat tattctcggg gccgccacac ttgtcttatt cggcctatac gagcagtatg
    29461 tcttcaaagg ccaagccatc atgccgcctc gtctctttaa gaagcttgag tacgttgcta
    29521 tcgtcatggt agcctgtatc gcagcgatgg tatactatgc tctcactgtg ctctggccta
    29581 ctattctggg tgctatttac acaaccgatg ttatcaaaat tggctgggca tcgtctgtcg
    29641 tcggtggtgg catcctgctt ggtcagacat tcggaggtat agcaatttca tacctgccca
    29701 aagtcaagtg gcaactcatc atcctggcca taatgtctac tgcattctta gctggtgagg
    29761 ctgggctcga accagattct tatgcgacct tcatcacgct cggcatgcta gccaccttcg
    29821 tcattggctg gatcgataac atcaccttcc caggagtgac actactctgg gagtctcagg
    29881 atattggtct ggctacaggg gtacttggct ccattcgagc cgtgggtgga gcagtcgcgc
    29941 agacgatcta tgtctccatc ctgcaaaaca aagttgccac caacctcccc gcctacgtca
    30001 cgccagctgc gaccaacgcc ggcctaccta catcttctct cccacagctc ttcgctggaa
    30061 tcactgctgg gaatttcact agcgtaccgg gtatcacgcc cgacatcatt gccgccactg
    30121 gcgcagctac acagaaagcg tacctcgaga gcttcaggat tgtattctac gcgacgatcc
    30181 cctttggcgt gctacttatc gttttcagtg ctttgagtcc gaatttcgaa aaatatctaa
    30241 gtatgaatgt agcaaagaga ttgcagaata tgggggaaaa tatgaggggt gaaggaaaag
    30301 agagggaggg cgatgctgtc tagatctcga ttcagacttt atacaagcag tcaatatcca
    30361 aaccaaattg aacaacagta acatttctgt gatatccagt acactgcatg acagacgata
    30421 gcaatggccc tacttctgca ttgtgggcaa tggttacaaa gtttatctgg ttttcacagt
    30481 gaatagtctt cataatcagt gtgatttggt gtagcaggaa cgatagccag acagggaatt
    30541 acagaatctc gttatcaatg ttctattgca tctacgtttt gcattcgcta ttgaaaagga
    30601 tttcgtggga taactagttt atactttgaa acatgaccca ggaggagctg tttgtcagtg
    30661 gcagacgtgt atctcgatct gccgtgatga aggcgggata tagtattcag agggggaagg
    30721 cgaccactga ttgtcacctg aggtatgtaa taaatcatac gcataatatt tcagccaaga
    30781 agactatgaa caaccggcag cctgaaccca agggggtatc ttgtatataa ccaaacgaaa
    30841 cccggattcc gacgaacgcc tcaagtgctg attatgaata cacttggtaa tacaatataa
    30901 taagtcgatt taatcacgcg tgccaccagc gacgcaccaa ggctgcgtta aatgatggtc
    30961 aatcaagttc agctttcgtg gtgcccacag ggtgtatgtg agggtatagc accatcctct
    31021 gtatcgtgtt gagtagtgtg ttgagtagtg tggtgcgtag ctgcagatag atgatatatt
    31081 gatcgaaatg tgaggggacg tcttgtcgat gcaggttcgt tgattccaat cgatccttga
    31141 cccttgatat ccaactgaag tgtcggaaaa tagtggattc ctgaagaggc aagtgatgca
    31201 aaatctatcc gtcgagttcg ccttcttcac tcatgacctc atcctcgcgg ttgccatttt
    31261 cctgtccgtt gccatttcca ttgtgcggtt ccggctctgg ttctcgtttg ggcgaaggca
    31321 ttgggtgttg accgggtgtt ggcgtatcga aataagaacc atcctcgggc gaacggagac
    31381 cagcatagac gtttggttca ccctccttgc tgggcaccga ctcgtacaaa tcgaccatgt
    31441 agttgcacgc gcgtcgtatg tcgcgcagct tgatgccctg tatttcccac catggcctca
    31501 tggtgccgtc catggactct tcgggcaaat ctagctcagc tagacgcgcg ccagcgtaga
    31561 gcgatgctgc agcaatggtg cgggaagtga acagcagaca gagctgggtg agacacgagt
    31621 cagagaggaa agcccaggca gcgttacgca aacgcttgtt gtgttcgaca ttgtagtatt
    31681 tcagcatgtc gtacatggtc ttgtaggggg gctcgatgtt catgtcgaaa cagagcgatt
    31741 cgaggaggac atcctcggag tacaatatgg tgtcgcgcca cttccaaaag tcttttgttt
    31801 gttcgtcgac gagcttgttg gggtccttga gcgcgacccg cacgcatgcg acgaccagct
    31861 ctttcatctt tcggacgttc tcctcgacct ttgtggcaag aaacagggca gtggcggcga
    31921 tttgctgggg aagttttaga ccaccttgat gagcagactg gagagagctc ttacgtagtg
    31981 atgcagcggc ttgtaacctg gccggccttt caggctgttg cgcatgaggt agcgattgaa
    32041 gaagacggcg gcagtgctca gagtggtctg gggcaatttg agcatcatgc cgacctgcaa
    32101 gatgaaattg acacccttgc gtcgcagagc acgctcttct tcaggcgaca tgccatcgac
    32161 gattgtgggc gcctggagga gctcgtcttg ggtgaagatc cactgctctt cagcttcggc
    32221 gacggcgggc ggcggggggc gcgggcgttc gcgcacggga ggcgcaccgt tggcagtcgc
    32281 catggctgtg gaggtgtgcg gcgtgcggtg tgtcgtgtgt cgtgtggtgt aaaagttgtg
    32341 gctttgcaga tgccaacgaa gatgggtacg gtacgcggta gttcggctgg gaggcaaagc
    32401 gatgccagat cactggtgaa acggggtcga tgtgacactg ggtcgggacg tttggaagcg
    32461 gcgactcgcg agcggggaga aaaccatgga gggtggtctg aggtggcacc tgggagcctt
    32521 attgaaggca ttgtaggtaa gagttagtct agtgatggca atccccacgg aaggatgggc
    32581 cgtgcatatg cagggctttg gagatcagcc caatcaccgc cttcaccctg ccccacccct
    32641 ctcaacgcct gggcgcgtga tgtcgtgcca ttggactggt gaagtgtgca tccgcaacgt
    32701 cccaggtgaa ttgttgcagt gggggagcat gtttggactg ctctatcacc cgaaaaaatc
    32761 aagctggggc tcgcatttct ctctacattg tgtatatcac agatcgacct gtggaaccat
    32821 gcacgacgtc atacaaacga aaacacattc caccgtttgg caattgatat ctaaataact
    32881 gaaatgacct cgcttccaag caaccttcta gcgagttgca ctggtcccgt cctcggcacc
    32941 cggcaagccc tcctcgtctc caggctcagc ataagttcca gcctgcttgg tagcaccacg
    33001 ggtacggctg tcgatgatgt tggagcgatc gattgcatcc tgctcgtcgc gttctatcca
    33061 cgccgttagc agattatctc attacgtgca acggacgctt tggaactttc acataccaag
    33121 ctgctggtcc gaatcagctg tctcaccatc gtaaggagaa gcttctacgg gagcctcgtc
    33181 acgctggacg ggaatggtgg actgcccagt gcgcgaagca tagtcgttat cctgatagtc
    33241 gccggcgggg gcctgttcat tggatgacat gatggatgtg aatgaattct tgctagaatt
    33301 atacggtcgt gaaatagacg atagtctatg gacagagtct atctaggagt gtttgggatg
    33361 ttgacgaata gatatggtag aataacagtc agagtccaat actctttata tacaacgtaa
    33421 aagaaatgag aaggctggga gtactgtacg tcacatatca ctatttcaaa ggctatgaag
    33481 ccgctgacga tgtcgactgt agacgcgggc ttgtccacta ctctgccagc tttccacaga
    33541 catggtcatg acaacatagc gcaaacacaa atatgatcaa tatggcaatc catactggat
    33601 atggcccatg tatgcccaat ttaaatatgt ggagtactta agtatatcca caagatgctc
    33661 ggatgatgag cggaagcttt cgatacgcga gggctctgtt aagcctcttc gccgaaagct
    33721 gcctctagcg ccaggcacac cacatcgatc tgcgccagat cgatcgtgca gactcgccaa
    33781 tctaagaatg ctcggatcgt agcatggaat ttcaatcaaa tccatatgga ttgcgacaca
    33841 attgtatcat gaaaaccaaa tatcgtgacg tcgtaagtag ccgaaagggg caacgctcgg
    33901 ttcacaactc aaacatatac tgagcactat tgagagcagc caagatgtgg aatttcattc
    33961 aaagcgagaa tgaaacggtt tgtctggcac cgtgtctgac cagtacacta tgggtatcta
    34021 tactactcga aaagctggtc catgtggaca aatgtgcacc acctatcacc attaccatca
    34081 acacatagga catgcatcta ctgccgcgcc agacgagatg aaacgtgtcg agccctgtga
    34141 atcatgtccg aagggccaaa gagccgaggc cggtgttgag cagtttctta gtcctcctca
    34201 tagttgacag ccgccttctt cctaccactc ctatgccaag tcagttttgt acactttact
    34261 tatttcgagc gaagaatgga attggtgcat attattttcg tacctcttct gtggagcgga
    34321 ttccttgctc ttgttggcgg cggcagcttt cttgccacgc tttgctttgg gcggctccgg
    34381 ctcttcggcc tcagcatcgt catcgtcaac ctcttgcttg ggggcggctt tcttgccgcg
    34441 ctttactttg ggcggctcca gctcttcggc ctcggcatct tcgtctacct ctttcttggg
    34501 agcggctttc ttgccgcgct tggcttttgg aggctcgggt tcatcgacgt cgtcttcctc
    34561 gatctctttt ttaggtgctg ccttccggcc acgtgccttc ttagtggcgg gagcttgatc
    34621 ttcgttgctc tccttcttgg gacgtcctcg cttcccattg gccttcggaa cctcaacctc
    34681 gtccccgtcc tcttcctgtg actctgatca gtaagggaga tgggcaaaga ttaaagcgtt
    34741 tgtacctctg cagccttctt cttcgctgcc ttggctttgg atactttggc acggaacccc
    34801 ttttggcctg gtcgattgac ttccacatcc tgtagatatc agcgttgctc tgttccacat
    34861 gggaagcaca ctcacgccct tccaatcttc atcggcgaca tgtccgtgct caagagcgta
    34921 gtcgaccttt gctttggaag caacgctgag ctcatcataa ccatcgacca gctccgtgtc
    34981 gccttcgttc tcttctttcc agttcgcaat ctgtgctgga gtcacgcatc ccctaaagaa
    35041 gtcagcgttg accgtatgtt gacatgacgt aaagcgcacc aatgcttata cacccaggtg
    35101 gtatgctcct tgatagtaac ctgagaagcg aaacggagct ctcctttctg tatctttcca
    35161 ccttcgtctt tgcattcttt gttcttgcat ccagcgcgtg catttggaga gtcctctgtt
    35221 tgaaatcagc tgctgcggat tgcaatataa tgtgaacaac taaatggagc gcacggaatc
    35281 ttaccaacac gataaggcat agctgcggtt gtgaaaatgt ctccagtcgc gtgtaggtgg
    35341 agggcgcgag gacaaaagca atgcgtgcga gcgcagcctt gttatgaaga acaaaaacaa
    35401 aagtgggtat atgtgcgtca ggcgatatgg tatcgtgacc aaagtaccga ggcggaatcc
    35461 gagagttgac agtagaagac gcgtgtgtgt ttgctttacg aggggtggtt gatgttgggg
    35521 ggaagctgca gcgcttgggc ctagtcgcgt ttgatggggg aaggcacgtc acgtcgcagt
    35581 tactttctga aaagtttagc tgtatgaaat tactatcgca tcaccttcat ctcaacccac
    35641 cgcacatcaa tgagcgcagt ccacacctgt ttccgcactg cgttgacaca ggcattccgt
    35701 ccttcagcat ctgacgtcgc cacatcctgg accatcccag cattccttgt tcctgcttac
    35761 actcgtcccc gtagtcgccc cttctcctcc gcaaaacgcc gcactgtccg acctgccgtc
    35821 gaccaagcca acagccctcc ggtcgaactt ttcccccatc tccaactgct ggcgcaatcc
    35881 gcgctcccca gaaaccttct tcgccacctc tcgtcgatgc tgcgatagct ctccctgcac
    35941 agcatttgcg caacgacata gaacaatggc tcgttgccat agacccttac cttccaccgc
    36001 acctccgaaa gactcattcg aacgtgaatg atgcgcctgc gacatcgata gccttcatcc
    36061 tggtggcggc tcggtcctac tcgcatgaca ttctgaccca tcttgcgctc aaagagcaac
    36121 gttgggatgc tgtggtatgg attgcgaaag aacttgtggg ggatggaagt cattcaaaac
    36181 atgcacccac aaaggttgag cccttcgtcg gcggtcttct tcacaaccag caatacatat
    36241 ctctccaaga cctcaccacc aagcctctcg agccacacat ggttcatcca acatctaaac
    36301 cgatggcctg taacctagac gaaattacat ccacacccga caccattgat gcaagatgga
    36361 ggcttatcaa acgagcgttg ggacaactgt ggcgtacatt gggcagcatg attctagttg
    36421 ccaccgagga taaatcaagg catgacatta tcatgcaccg tgtgcttgag atactagcct
    36481 acctccacca tatggatttc attccggact ctgtgtacgc acataagcca aagcaggaca
    36541 attacgctct tcagcaaccg ccgactttgc acgtcttgtc gtccaaaatc cttactgccc
    36601 tgtccgatgc tcaatggaga gcccacgagg cgtctgtcaa ggtagccact gagcgactca
    36661 atgcatctta cttcctagga catgagattc caggctcacg atataaagtg cgggtaacag
    36721 aggtggcgcc agagttgtgg ttggagctgg tgctttggtc ttgtcttcat ggaggctgga
    36781 ccttggaggg gtctgcgatt ttggaagagg tcgcatcata tcagcagcgg ccttgggtcc
    36841 tcataagctg gaaagaacta ttacttcagg ctgaacaaga tgatcaggaa gctgttgctc
    36901 agaaaggctg gggtttattt ggggcgcgta aagaaagcgt gactgaggct gagcaacggg
    36961 cacgaatgca gagaagcatc agcagtgagg ttgtaactgc ttttgtggat gggttggtga
    37021 atgagatccg tctaggcgta ggcgttcgtg gaagtacgcc tgaattgctg gttgagcgga
    37081 ttaaatcgct gaagcgattc ctggagaaga actcgctcag tctgggatct acgacgtggg
    37141 actcgatact attacgacta ctagaatccg gaagcattgt acccgagaag cgaccagaaa
    37201 tgctattgag catgttggat ctggcatccg actttggctc agaggtcagc gcagtcaatg
    37261 catcgtccaa gacaggttcg acggagtcgc agccgcctta tttcttcgag ccgagtacgg
    37321 ttcccatcag cttgctgcac cgaacgatgc gatcattcgt ccagaatggg gacctttctg
    37381 gggccatgaa cacgttacag aggctgcaag agctcaccga tcaaaacaag caaaagtccg
    37441 tcgagcaatt ttttgaaatg ctcaagacca tatctgtccg ccaggcagaa cctttcacaa
    37501 gcctcatccc tccaattgaa ttcccagcat ttgaaaacca gctctctgta ccattgctag
    37561 ctaagctttt ggatctcgtt accgatgcca aggagtacga tctaggccga tggtttttgt
    37621 tttccgaagg tctcgatggg ccgttgattc gcactagcat gtatagacat tttgtcatgg
    37681 ctgcagcaat catccgcttc ggtacaatgg ctggggagca cgacttggtt ctaaaagttg
    37741 tgaacatgac aagtacagca agcaacgccc caggcgagcc agtcaagcat cgcctgccgt
    37801 acgagttctt cacggcactt ttgtgcagcc agatcaaact gcgccgctgg gcctctgtgc
    37861 agggaatgca gaactacgtg ctagagtcac ctggcttcca cgtcaagcct gagatcttgt
    37921 cacatttcag cgccgagctg ctgcgtctct cgtcaccgtc ggaagtggat ggtactacaa
    37981 agtttgatgc ttgtgaagct ttcaaagaaa tgctgtttac atgggagaat ctggtcctca
    38041 atgacatgcg gaacgaattg tactgcattc ttgccatact ctcctcagtc ggcagggaat
    38101 ggaaagaatt ttgctcacag ttcctcggct tttctgcgca gcagggactg aagctgtcta
    38161 caaatgactt caatcacatg ctaagtgggg tgctcgatgg gtatgggtcc ttgaagggca
    38221 gggagattgt ggacacgtgg tgctacaaac ctccgcgcac gtttgagcca tatcgagcgc
    38281 ctggtggctt gcctgcaatg tccaagttcc gtccgagcaa aagtgacgag tatgaaagcc
    38341 gaccagagaa cattgagatt taccaagaat caggcgcgaa gctgatcctg ttgggacgca
    38401 tccacccgaa tcgacagacg gtctgggcga tacttcgaaa ggtccaacaa gagttcgagg
    38461 agctccaggg ccgaagtgaa gaggggtcga tggcaaagcg cgccgagctg cgcgagacgc
    38521 tcaagtgggc cgcaagacta ctgtactaca tggggttcga ctacgaggac atcagtcgcg
    38581 acgtgggcaa cctagcggag ctagctgatc ttgaggctcc ggcgcctaag atgctgcttc
    38641 ggctgtggga ggatggacca gggttgagag atattgtaga ctaagttgtt gcaggccggg
    38701 gttggccgat tgcatagcct cctccgtaga ctctttaaaa aaaaattggt gaaaaaagtt
    38761 tggacgtgtc ttgcctaggt gataatggcg ccacgtgaac aggccgcgac cgaggtgggt
    38821 ttcaaaagtg gtcaggggga attgcatttg ggcggcggca aacgtgggaa gggtcttgct
    38881 ccatattgtt ctgggcttcg agtggagaag gcagcggaga tgatgtggta gcgacgatgg
    38941 atgagcccaa gcatggctgc accggcggcg atggtatccc catgcctccg caactgcatg
    39001 tagacggtca aatgagagac aatggctcag ggtccaattg acacgtcgtt gatgctttgc
    39061 tggggcggac tccagcaggc ccggctagcg aacagcgaca ggtggggccc ggggccatca
    39121 acggttcacg tgttgcagcg acggcggcag cagcagcagc agtagcaggc agcagtagca
    39181 gcagaggcag cagtagcagc agcatgtgga agaagcagac atcagacggc cggcctctgt
    39241 gtctccctct cttgtgtcga agagcgacgg tagcgtctgg ctcgcaagtg cgggtctgaa
    39301 acggccattg tatacgggta gatacaaata caaaggatgt cggtggcagg cggccgatgt
    39361 atggcgtaat gctcgtcgaa gctgtgcgtg ggcacccctt caccgcctct ttctccgccg
    39421 gcgtatcgat aataattttg cttgcctggg aggggcagcg tcgacgtcag gtccccgtcg
    39481 gagggcagtt cggccatgga gctggtgccg ccggccgctg tcgcgcggtg gtgccatgac
    39541 gaggcgggga gcagcgagca gtcgcatcac agcgtgagcg tccacgcccg ggcggcgcat
    39601 gctgctggat gtacgtaccg cagactgaac agactcccgc agacgcccgc agacgcccgc
    39661 agacgcccta caggcaggtc ggtggctgct gggatgcgcg gggctcttgg agcatgtttg
    39721 ggcggcggcc aatggcacgg ctcagccccg ttgcttcatc agtgcgtttt gcatgctggc
    39781 cggagccgtg cagcttttag tttggtgggg aacctgtccg caacgcgagg ggcacacgac
    39841 agcccgcaac ctttgctgct gcccgtcgcc gtcacgcccg cgatgctgct cgcccggact
    39901 tggggctgcc tgcgactcag ccgagcaaag actcatacgt cgcctgcctg ccctgctgcc
    39961 gttggccgcc cgcgttggct tctgatgact cccccggtcc gcactttctc accgctggta
    40021 gacttgcact agtgcctctc cttcgggact agcccgccaa gatttcccaa aaattatcca
    40081 gtagaccaga ctcgcccgcc cgcgccctca ctccccatac cacccagaga caacgaagtc
    40141 gccatattcc ccagagaccc atatccttcc tccttcatca catcactccc gtcgagacaa
    40201 tgccgcaggc aatcgctgag ctctaaattc cctctggagc ggccccatgc ccgggtcgct
    40261 ccagccggcc agctcacgag tattcacacc tctacgacga caccatccac gattgcgtga
    40321 agcatttctg ctcgcactcg tctcctgtcc tcaccagtcg tcatttctgc cttgccaact
    40381 ccccattgtc acttctgttc ggccaagctt gccagaagaa catcggcgac attcggggct
    40441 cgacatagtt gagagccttg cactcagcac accacacacc gcacccacag acccttaccc
    40501 tttcccctcc caaacatctc ccccgtctcg tgtctcctct ccgccccctc ccctcaacct
    40561 ttctcctgct cgtttagtct tccaccactt atccttctcc caccaagcga aacaaccccc
    40621 aggcgaaccc aatggcccac tccgtccact ctcgcgccat catggccgag ctaggtggca
    40681 agcacttgaa ccaccgcaag ctcgagtacg acacccccac caatgtcagc agaagcgacc
    40741 aacgctctgc tccatccaac gatacctcct ccaacaccac tagccacgtt ggctcccaag
    40801 gcgatggccc cgctcccacc gaggaaactc ccaacgaaga agacgacgaa gacagtagtg
    40861 ccgctcaaga tgatgaggaa gatccagacg ccatcgcccc gtctcgtggc cgtggtaagg
    40921 gtaagggcaa aggcatacgc cctgccatcc acatcgagcc tgttgatgac gatgagtctc
    40981 aagcagagga cgcttctgct tcccacgaga cggggcttcg ccttggtagt ggtgcgatga
    41041 acagtctgct aggcaacaag aagcgtacat acagcagcct ctccaacacc tcggtgctgt
    41101 ttggcgatga tgaatctgac cacacctttc ctcggcgcaa gtttgctcgc aagttgagca
    41161 acagcaactt caaaccactg ttgaagtaca aagaaaatgc taaccaagac atgaacgatg
    41221 tcgacaatgc tattgagact gatgatgaag attacagtgg tgtcaatctt gtccctgaag
    41281 acgatgatga cgagtttgga gacatggagc aacaagaaga aagcttcatc attcaggatg
    41341 aggagcacac cactgctgcg ttgatcaacc aattcagtga tgcacgcaga ctaagccttg
    41401 acagcctcgc gagcgacaac atttttgact tcactgctcc actcgacgat aattatgccg
    41461 tgaaccaaaa cgacatgggc tttgcgcgct tcttcgaacc tgcaccgatt cctgcctcgc
    41521 ccgatgtcgc cgcaaagagg aaattctccg acagctctac aaagcgcgtc cgttttgatg
    41581 atgaggttca aatgtccgac agctcaagtt catcttcgga cgaattggac agctctctgt
    41641 atcccgatct gttcctcgac caggacaagc tccccgctag tctatctcaa cttcttgagt
    41701 atgatcatga tgaggataac gaagactatg attctcccgc atccgaggca tcattctggg
    41761 actttggcga gggcgatttg caccagagca ctcaaggcgc cgagtatctt gatgaggatt
    41821 cttccgaccc tggctccagt ggctatgaaa gtatgttctt tcctagtcgt gtgctgctct
    41881 gtaaactaac ttgatgctgt agctgatatg ggcgatacca ctgatgagta cgaatccgac
    41941 tcagatgctc ctccgcaaac cccgctacag aaaaaatccg ttcttcgtca acctaattct
    42001 gccccagggt ctaggttcaa tagcccccaa gctttcgagc gatcttccag gcctaacggg
    42061 cgcgctatcc cccccactcg tggcatcttc atccacgaag acttcagcaa ggccattgca
    42121 gtcaccaatc gcactaccaa gcgacttacc ttctaccgtc cacgcacccc tatgatatcc
    42181 tggatcccaa tcaatggtgc gcaaagcagc tccacaagca atgccaatga cagtcctcgt
    42241 gcctcgttgg cgcagttcaa tgcttcggac agcgaagtca gcaatgaagt cttcaataat
    42301 cctttcacca cttctgatat catgctcact ggtatattcg gtgcagcacc cgccaacgac
    42361 tacttcttcg gtgctgattc cattggaccc ccagaagcgt tctacccctt tgttagcgta
    42421 gggtcgaacg gtgtcgtgga tgacgaagat gatctggaag acgaggacta cgaagacgat
    42481 ctcaacatca ccgatttcat ggatttcgga tccgacgttg atgctacaga cgttgagcaa
    42541 gaggaggacg acatggacat gcctgctaca ccggctgtct ccaaaacggc catggccggt
    42601 tctacacctg ctcagcctac gccaatggac gaaactcctg tcaatcgaaa gaggaatact
    42661 tcggacgcaa tgctgcagca ctttgaccgc ggtgtcgtga cagcgttccg caacaaccaa
    42721 aatcggtacc gtgacatcgc acagctaccg tcggacccga ctattcgcgc gtctgtttcc
    42781 cgtccagttc gatctggtaa atcagccgaa accgtcatga ctcctttgcg taagcggtcg
    42841 tcgaagaggg ctgccaaatc gcctttccag gccagttccc ctctgagctc acgcgtaaac
    42901 aaggcatcct cgcggcttaa cagttcacta ctgaaccacc ctcgcgctcc tagaatgggc
    42961 gccttcactt gaacatcaca ttggtctcgc atgcgaagca ctacccttgg gagaatagct
    43021 gcgagcttga tggcaatctc ttctaagatt ccccacgacc ttacgatatc cacggcctgt
    43081 atttccgatc atatcttacg atcgtgttat tattatactt ggtaatgaat gcattacacg
    43141 gtcatcaaaa gttttccggt ctcgaccacg cggtcgacgt ccggcaaaag ttgacgagac
    43201 gtatctctga cggtactttt ttctttcctt cgcgtattcg atttcggaat gataccatgc
    43261 cgcttattct cttttcgggg ctggacgacg aatacgacgc ttctttgggc gttcctgtta
    43321 tcgttttcca tacggcgcct gattggtctg gtttgatagg gtttggtctg gcgaactcaa
    43381 tcgctccaca tctcggttcg gcgcttatcc tgcaggctca ggcggttgtt ggtcgttggg
    43441 gctaggattt gggttggtgg ggttttacgg ttctggtgtg gcaatgtaca tttcgctact
    43501 tttttttcct ttgttccgtg gccatgtgta ggagtagcga tgaatgtctg tgtgtgtagc
    43561 tatgaaaacg ttgacccatt tgctgtattg cgttggtgac catggcctat gtttttttcg
    43621 tctttcgttg ttcctgatca ctaggtacag ggtcgcaatc tcgtggcttt acctgggtat
    43681 acttgcttgg cgtggcattg aaagagctgt cgagcagcca cccccacgat taagccattc
    43741 agcaaatggc ccaagcttag ctccgccgac gtcacggtgc ctgcacacga acccacaaaa
    43801 catcacatcc attccgttgc gagcggtcac gacaaagccc aagcaacaca atggacgatg
    43861 cggatgacga tgggaagcac agcgcaccac gtaccattgc tcagtacgtc aaagtaggtg
    43921 cccatgcccg aaacaaccct ctcatggacg cgtctacgcg tagcggagca gacggggtaa
    43981 ccgactcttc ttacagggca ccgcgctgct cccgcttaga atcgcaactt ctccgccgtt
    44041 gttacgaacc tacctccgca ctatcctctt actgctcacc tcgagtgtgt tatttggtgc
    44101 cgctctaata gcatacacat ccttctacta tgcctatatc cctgtccgtg ggctggaggt
    44161 accgatatac ctgcagtatg agcatcgccc tcctgttatc ctcccaccca tcgattcgca
    44221 agtcgaagcg agagtcccta agcaccccta cggtatcgcc aatgtccacg gtctggtgtc
    44281 ccgccagaaa tacgatgtcg atgttaccct cgctctcccg cgaagtcgaa aaatctcgat
    44341 gcagggaatt ttatgatatt cctggatatg cgcggaccag ggacgcgggg cggaggtgtg
    44401 aaagccgcgc tggggtggga ggaagactgg gaggtagaag acttctcgca gggacctgat
    44461 tccgggacga caaaagatgg catatcgaga caggaggctg aagcaggtgg gatggagcag
    44521 gcagagacat tggcgaggag caggaggcct gccatattga cgtataggag ctggatgacc
    44581 gagatggcgt atcggggcct tcgtcttccg ctatatgtgc tggggtgggg aagcgaggaa
    44641 gaattggtca aggtcagact tatggaaggg gtggtgtttg agagagggtg gcggaacgta
    44701 ccgacaagca ttcgaatgga gcttaggagc aaaatcccgc tcgaagtgta cagtgcgggg
    44761 gtaaagtttg tggcacgact ggaaggattg cgatgggtca tgtacaccca ccgtctgacc
    44821 tccgccgtcg cttttatcgc tcttttctgg ggagtagaaa tgggtgtcct gctctttaca
    44881 tgggcactgt tttccttctg tcttggaaga gttgacagcg aagaggactc ttcgaaggtg
    44941 gaaactgaag aaggagttat caagacggag acggacaagg acgatcaatc ggtaccgccc
    45001 acaccgttca gtgacacaga aaggacattt ccgacactag caagccacca accactacat
    45061 tattcttcaa ctagccccaa ggaag
//
