# Supplementary material for: A draft genome of the ascomycotal fungal species Pseudopithomyces maydicus (family Didymosphaeriaceae)
Source: bioRxiv preprint, doi:10.1101/2022.11.26.518055, version 1 (2022-11-29)
Supplement: Supplementary Results [file 518055_file09.zip › antiSMASH_download/contig_10.region003.gbk]

LOCUS       contig_10              45665 bp    DNA     linear   UNK 01-JAN-1980
DEFINITION  contig_10.
ACCESSION   contig_10
VERSION     contig_10
KEYWORDS    .
SOURCE      
  ORGANISM  
            .
COMMENT     ##antiSMASH-Data-START##
            Version      :: 6.0.1
            Run date     :: 2022-03-15 04:58:58
            NOTE: This is a single cluster extracted from a larger record!
            Orig. start  :: 864200
            Orig. end    :: 909865
            ##antiSMASH-Data-END##
FEATURES             Location/Qualifiers
     CDS             complement(join(1..1254,1302..1680,1730..2333,2400..2730))
                     /Name="input.path1.gene220"
                     /gene="input.path1.gene220"
                     /source="GlimmerHMM"
                     /transl_table=1
                     /translation="MSSRFFAGGSDSESSSSEEEELYSEEEESQEEESEEDSEDDDDSD
                     DSSDDDDGLGAKRFLKGDMSDDESDEDDGAKVLKSAKDKRFDELEGTIRSIENAEKIND
                     WAVIQEQFDKLNRQIPALIRQNDGRVPKMYIQAIADLETTMNETLEKQKVTPKKMNAIN
                     TRGLNAVRQKIRKNNKEYSKDIDAYRADKDAFMREEVIEIAPKEKKAKKVPAAALDVQA
                     ADDDDGGEFIRVGKTVRYTPESILKHLRSIIEQRGRKNTDRMEHIRTLEKLFDVATSDY
                     QRIRVLLTLISTRFDLTSGTGNQMAQEQWKLAQQEFNKLLDTLEGSTSIVVVEGAEEWE
                     DDEKQPTIAEGEIFKIPGSVVSFVERLDDELTRSLQHIDPHTSEYIDRLTDEGSLYASL
                     VRALVYVERLKKKDNGSLAVPQESVNRVVMRRLEHVYFKPSQVVKILENKTWEALPTNL
                     DSEVTPRATADDTASLVQTLCTYLFRHAEGIIRARAMLCQVYFLALHDQYYKARDMMLM
                     SHLQDTISNFDVSTQILFNRALVQIGLCAFRAGLVYEAQTSLQEICGSNRQKELLAQGL
                     QMQRFTQISPEQERLERQRQLPFHMHINLELLECVYLTCSMLLEIPLLAQIGSSPDIRK
                     RVISKTYRRLLEYHERQIFTGPPENTRDHVMQASKALSAGEWKKAAEYINSIKIWELMT
                     DSEKIKEMLSAQIQEEGLRTYLFTYAPFYDTLAVSTLASMFDLPERKVSAVVSRMISHE
                     ELAAALDQVNSAIIFRKGVELSRLQTLALSLSDKASGLIEANEKTLEQRTQGTANAFER
                     QTGRGRGGGRGGGRGGRGGMGGRGGGGRNQQFTGGALGRAIQA"
     cand_cluster    1..45665
                     /SMILES=""
                     /candidate_cluster_number="1"
                     /contig_edge="False"
                     /detection_rules="cds((PP-binding or NAD_binding_4) and
                     (AMP-binding or A-OX))"
                     /detection_rules="cds((PP-binding or NAD_binding_4) and
                     (AMP-binding or A-OX))"
                     /kind="neighbouring"
                     /product="NRPS-like"
                     /protoclusters="1"
                     /protoclusters="2"
                     /tool="antismash"
     region          1..45665
                     /candidate_cluster_numbers="1"
                     /candidate_cluster_numbers="2"
                     /candidate_cluster_numbers="3"
                     /contig_edge="False"
                     /product="NRPS-like"
                     /region_number="3"
                     /rules="cds((PP-binding or NAD_binding_4) and (AMP-binding
                     or A-OX))"
                     /tool="antismash"
     protocluster    1..39008
                     /aStool="rule-based-clusters"
                     /contig_edge="False"
                     /core_location="join{[882491:882730](+),
                     [882883:883287](+), [883860:884836](+),
                     [885179:885204](+)}"
                     /cutoff="0"
                     /detection_rule="cds((PP-binding or NAD_binding_4) and
                     (AMP-binding or A-OX))"
                     /neighbourhood="20000"
                     /product="NRPS-like"
                     /protocluster_number="1"
                     /tool="antismash"
     proto_core      join(18292..18530,18684..19087,19661..20636,20980..21004)
                     /aStool="rule-based-clusters"
                     /tool="antismash"
                     /cutoff="0"
                     /detection_rule="cds((PP-binding or NAD_binding_4) and
                     (AMP-binding or A-OX))"
                     /neighbourhood="20000"
                     /product="NRPS-like"
                     /protocluster_number="1"
     cand_cluster    1..39008
                     /SMILES=""
                     /candidate_cluster_number="2"
                     /contig_edge="False"
                     /detection_rules="cds((PP-binding or NAD_binding_4) and
                     (AMP-binding or A-OX))"
                     /kind="single"
                     /product="NRPS-like"
                     /protoclusters="1"
                     /tool="antismash"
     PFAM_domain     complement(259..648)
                     /aSDomain="PCI"
                     /aSTool="clusterhmmer"
                     /database="32.0"
                     /db_xref="PF01399.27"
                     /description="PCI domain"
                     /detection="hmmscan"
                     /domain_id="clusterhmmer_input.path1.gene220_0032"
                     /evalue="3.50E-13"
                     /label="input.path1.gene220"
                     /locus_tag="input.path1.gene220"
                     /protein_end="770"
                     /protein_start="640"
                     /score="50.0"
                     /tool="antismash"
                     /translation="TYRRLLEYHERQIFTGPPENTRDHVMQASKALSAGEWKKAAEYIN
                     SIKIWELMTDSEKIKEMLSAQIQEEGLRTYLFTYAPFYDTLAVSTLASMFDLPERKVSA
                     VVSRMISHEELAAALDQVNSAIIFRK"
     PFAM_domain     complement(join(691..1254,1302..1680,1730..2333,
                     2400..2556))
                     /aSDomain="eIF-3c_N"
                     /aSTool="clusterhmmer"
                     /database="32.0"
                     /db_xref="PF05470.12"
                     /db_xref="GO:0003743"
                     /db_xref="GO:0005852"
                     /db_xref="GO:0006413"
                     /db_xref="GO:0031369"
                     /description="Eukaryotic translation initiation factor 3
                     subunit 8 N-terminus"
                     /detection="hmmscan"
                     /domain_id="clusterhmmer_input.path1.gene220_0031"
                     /evalue="1.50E-177"
                     /gene_ontologies="GO:0003743: translation initiation factor
                     activity"
                     /gene_ontologies="GO:0005852: eukaryotic translation
                     initiation factor 3 complex"
                     /gene_ontologies="GO:0006413: translational initiation"
                     /gene_ontologies="GO:0031369: translation initiation factor
                     binding"
                     /label="input.path1.gene220"
                     /locus_tag="input.path1.gene220"
                     /protein_end="626"
                     /protein_start="58"
                     /score="591.6"
                     /tool="antismash"
                     /translation="FLKGDMSDDESDEDDGAKVLKSAKDKRFDELEGTIRSIENAEKIN
                     DWAVIQEQFDKLNRQIPALIRQNDGRVPKMYIQAIADLETTMNETLEKQKVTPKKMNAI
                     NTRGLNAVRQKIRKNNKEYSKDIDAYRADKDAFMREEVIEIAPKEKKAKKVPAAALDVQ
                     AADDDDGGEFIRVGKTVRYTPESILKHLRSIIEQRGRKNTDRMEHIRTLEKLFDVATSD
                     YQRIRVLLTLISTRFDLTSGTGNQMAQEQWKLAQQEFNKLLDTLEGSTSIVVVEGAEEW
                     EDDEKQPTIAEGEIFKIPGSVVSFVERLDDELTRSLQHIDPHTSEYIDRLTDEGSLYAS
                     LVRALVYVERLKKKDNGSLAVPQESVNRVVMRRLEHVYFKPSQVVKILENKTWEALPTN
                     LDSEVTPRATADDTASLVQTLCTYLFRHAEGIIRARAMLCQVYFLALHDQYYKARDMML
                     MSHLQDTISNFDVSTQILFNRALVQIGLCAFRAGLVYEAQTSLQEICGSNRQKELLAQG
                     LQMQRFTQISPEQERLERQRQLPFHMHINLELLECVYLTCSMLLEIPLLAQ"
     protocluster    4234..45665
                     /aStool="rule-based-clusters"
                     /contig_edge="False"
                     /core_location="join{[888433:888448](+),
                     [888597:889321](+), [889369:889534](+), [889606:889660](+),
                     [889705:889766](+), [889816:889865](+)}"
                     /cutoff="0"
                     /detection_rule="cds((PP-binding or NAD_binding_4) and
                     (AMP-binding or A-OX))"
                     /neighbourhood="20000"
                     /product="NRPS-like"
                     /protocluster_number="2"
                     /tool="antismash"
     proto_core      join(24234..24248,24398..25121,25170..25334,25407..25460,
                     25506..25566,25617..25665)
                     /aStool="rule-based-clusters"
                     /tool="antismash"
                     /cutoff="0"
                     /detection_rule="cds((PP-binding or NAD_binding_4) and
                     (AMP-binding or A-OX))"
                     /neighbourhood="20000"
                     /product="NRPS-like"
                     /protocluster_number="2"
     cand_cluster    4234..45665
                     /SMILES=""
                     /candidate_cluster_number="3"
                     /contig_edge="False"
                     /detection_rules="cds((PP-binding or NAD_binding_4) and
                     (AMP-binding or A-OX))"
                     /kind="single"
                     /product="NRPS-like"
                     /protoclusters="2"
                     /tool="antismash"
     CDS             complement(join(5390..5779,5836..5895,6174..6303,
                     6424..6635))
                     /Name="input.path1.gene221"
                     /gene="input.path1.gene221"
                     /gene_functions="biosynthetic-additional
                     (rule-based-clusters) Pkinase"
                     /gene_kind="biosynthetic-additional"
                     /sec_met_domain="Pkinase (E-value: 7.7e-10, bitscore: 33.4,
                     seeds: 54, tool: rule-based-clusters)"
                     /source="GlimmerHMM"
                     /transl_table=1
                     /translation="MTTPQQAQRDSALPQQQMKQEPFASPTQPSRTNSIQALPSPAASL
                     TLARSAEYNDRDGDVAMEDADPYKPNGGPQQPPPRTTPAFPHKPPKAAGRARRGPTPTS
                     PPRTVIIPHPPKINQQPPFRRAHPEGGFISPLQALTTHLPATYRVCNPGFKYESTRNPR
                     RVLTKPSKGVKNDGYDNEDSDYILYVNDILGSEDAGHKNRYLILDVLGQGTFGQVVKCQ
                     NLKTQEVVAVKVIKNRTAYFNQSMMEVSVLDLVSPTSHPSL"
     CDS             complement(8550..9278)
                     /ID="input.cds222.1"
                     /Name="input.path1.gene222"
                     /Note="single-exon"
                     /gene="input.path1.gene222"
                     /gene_functions="biosynthetic-additional (smcogs)
                     SMCOG1080:lysine/ornithine N-monooxygenase (Score: 228.1;
                     E-value: 2.7e-69)"
                     /gene_kind="biosynthetic-additional"
                     /phase="0"
                     /source="GlimmerHMM"
                     /transl_table=1
                     /translation="MSPHAEVPMASAEEHALPVQEAFTGFAANALDESHFPAFENRSHL
                     RYTEQDELHDLICVGFGPASLAIAVALHDTLDGTDPSLDLPNLQRQPPKVAFLEKQPHF
                     AWHAGMLLPGARMQITFMKDMATLRNPRSEFTFINYLHQKDRLVEFANLNTFLPQRIEY
                     EDYMRWCASWFDEVVQYDQEVVKVIPEKSASGNGQITTFNVMSRNLQTGRIESRRTKHV
                     VIAAGGGRTCLSRSRAITPG"
     PFAM_domain     complement(8592..9122)
                     /aSDomain="K_oxygenase"
                     /aSTool="clusterhmmer"
                     /database="32.0"
                     /db_xref="PF13434.6"
                     /description="L-lysine 6-monooxygenase (NADPH-requiring)"
                     /detection="hmmscan"
                     /domain_id="clusterhmmer_input.path1.gene222_0033"
                     /evalue="7.60E-58"
                     /label="input.path1.gene222"
                     /locus_tag="input.path1.gene222"
                     /protein_end="229"
                     /protein_start="52"
                     /score="196.3"
                     /tool="antismash"
                     /translation="LHDLICVGFGPASLAIAVALHDTLDGTDPSLDLPNLQRQPPKVAF
                     LEKQPHFAWHAGMLLPGARMQITFMKDMATLRNPRSEFTFINYLHQKDRLVEFANLNTF
                     LPQRIEYEDYMRWCASWFDEVVQYDQEVVKVIPEKSASGNGQITTFNVMSRNLQTGRIE
                     SRRTKHVVIAAGGG"
     CDS             complement(join(10655..11094,11268..11646,11800..11916,
                     12047..12343,12446..12512,12678..12942,13044..13577,
                     13785..14215,14445..15175))
                     /Name="input.path1.gene223"
                     /gene="input.path1.gene223"
                     /gene_functions="transport (smcogs) SMCOG1288:ABC
                     transporter related protein (Score: 134.4; E-value:
                     8.5e-41)"
                     /gene_kind="transport"
                     /source="GlimmerHMM"
                     /transl_table=1
                     /translation="MEPIHALPGNPHATPLLGDTLADPEINSQLSLASEDDDSSLSQNS
                     QWEAHVDIASLHTVQAHPRGIGLIRQKFIRQILGWNPFRTSYFSLYAPLTDVQSRLILA
                     TGCILATACGVPIPLIGVILGKIINDFPPREDELKVRLMQLMGVALVYFAVTWGSTFCW
                     AIVGERVSKKTREQLVERSLGMDLTYYDTISPDITNILTEKTQTIQLGTSEKVGVFLSS
                     ISYFIAAFTVGFILNPRLTAVMYSKQASSFTERATTVAESAFRGVQIVQAFGVTERLAM
                     DHIDFLRKALRAGLKKSFVGAAMLGSVYFIAYAANALAFWYGDKLRSGSAEAGTIYAVI
                     FLILDASFVVGAVGPFIQTFALAAAAGQAVFDVLESPRSDIDVYSTKGSIFIGDNDLRD
                     LNVKSLRSQIALVTQTPTLFNGTILDNIRLGLPEDENMSEDEVVAKCQAAAKEAYCDFL
                     EHLPDGLYTHIGSGHHSQLSGGQKQRIALARALVGNPALLLLDEYTSAMDATSEAMVLD
                     NLRRSSSTCGRTTVIIAHRLATVKDADRIVVMKDGTVVEEGRHDILTLGNGLYAELIRA
                     QKFDKKPTMSSASSFISGSGSGRRKEVTTILSVRKDDSAARSLLKPIPQEHKNVPQLIK
                     RCFDLNRREAPVIAIGLIAAFGFVSENLVLHVRDVSFRTVLMQDIAWFSRPGHSHHALM
                     AKLNMDSGHISGLSGIILGTFFSIATSVLGGMILAHIVAWRIAVVLLAAVPIMILAGYF
                     RLRILAKAQERHETAYNSAAALASEACSAIHTVAALGRERYFLEKYRAAIRKPYEESLR
                     FNAAGQLFSLAPEITRAKTAAQSVFALHDETPTIIDPLNVTGSHLHKPMVDSLDENAQT
                     HGRRGEVEFRGVSMHYAMRPDVAALNSVSFFIRPGEYVAFVGRSGAGKSSTVHLIERFF
                     DPTAGTVLVDGLGKVGVESSEDAIMDVAKKCELHDFIMSLPEGYNTEVGAHGSKLSGGQ
                     RQRLAIARALIRDPEILLLDEATSQLDANTERDIRKAIAAASQGRTTIMIAHRLASVQH
                     ADRIFVFESGNIVEQGKHDELVSMGGIYAGMVAAQELD"
     PFAM_domain     complement(join(10877..11094,11268..11403))
                     /aSDomain="ABC_tran"
                     /aSTool="clusterhmmer"
                     /database="32.0"
                     /db_xref="PF00005.27"
                     /db_xref="GO:0005524"
                     /db_xref="GO:0016887"
                     /description="ABC transporter"
                     /detection="hmmscan"
                     /domain_id="clusterhmmer_input.path1.gene223_0038"
                     /evalue="2.80E-21"
                     /gene_ontologies="GO:0005524: ATP binding"
                     /gene_ontologies="GO:0016887: ATPase activity"
                     /label="input.path1.gene223"
                     /locus_tag="input.path1.gene223"
                     /protein_end="1013"
                     /protein_start="895"
                     /score="76.4"
                     /tool="antismash"
                     /translation="LNSVSFFIRPGEYVAFVGRSGAGKSSTVHLIERFFDPTAGTVLVD
                     GLGKVGVESSEDAIMDVAKKCELHDFIMSLPEGYNTEVGAHGSKLSGGQRQRLAIARAL
                     IRDPEILLLDEATS"
     PFAM_domain     complement(join(11641..11646,11800..11916,12047..12343,
                     12446..12511))
                     /aSDomain="ABC_membrane"
                     /aSTool="clusterhmmer"
                     /database="32.0"
                     /db_xref="PF00664.23"
                     /db_xref="GO:0005524"
                     /db_xref="GO:0016021"
                     /db_xref="GO:0042626"
                     /db_xref="GO:0055085"
                     /description="ABC transporter transmembrane region"
                     /detection="hmmscan"
                     /domain_id="clusterhmmer_input.path1.gene223_0037"
                     /evalue="1.20E-28"
                     /gene_ontologies="GO:0005524: ATP binding"
                     /gene_ontologies="GO:0016021: integral component of
                     membrane"
                     /gene_ontologies="GO:0042626: ATPase-coupled transmembrane
                     transporter activity"
                     /gene_ontologies="GO:0055085: transmembrane transport"
                     /label="input.path1.gene223"
                     /locus_tag="input.path1.gene223"
                     /protein_end="816"
                     /protein_start="654"
                     /score="100.6"
                     /tool="antismash"
                     /translation="AFGFVSENLVLHVRDVSFRTVLMQDIAWFSRPGHSHHALMAKLNM
                     DSGHISGLSGIILGTFFSIATSVLGGMILAHIVAWRIAVVLLAAVPIMILAGYFRLRIL
                     AKAQERHETAYNSAAALASEACSAIHTVAALGRERYFLEKYRAAIRKPYEESLRFNAA"
     PFAM_domain     complement(join(13228..13577,13785..13794))
                     /aSDomain="ABC_tran"
                     /aSTool="clusterhmmer"
                     /database="32.0"
                     /db_xref="PF00005.27"
                     /db_xref="GO:0005524"
                     /db_xref="GO:0016887"
                     /description="ABC transporter"
                     /detection="hmmscan"
                     /domain_id="clusterhmmer_input.path1.gene223_0036"
                     /evalue="4.70E-16"
                     /gene_ontologies="GO:0005524: ATP binding"
                     /gene_ontologies="GO:0016887: ATPase activity"
                     /label="input.path1.gene223"
                     /locus_tag="input.path1.gene223"
                     /protein_end="504"
                     /protein_start="384"
                     /score="59.5"
                     /tool="antismash"
                     /translation="STKGSIFIGDNDLRDLNVKSLRSQIALVTQTPTLFNGTILDNIRL
                     GLPEDENMSEDEVVAKCQAAAKEAYCDFLEHLPDGLYTHIGSGHHSQLSGGQKQRIALA
                     RALVGNPALLLLDEYT"
     PFAM_domain     complement(13915..14211)
                     /aSDomain="ABC_membrane"
                     /aSTool="clusterhmmer"
                     /database="32.0"
                     /db_xref="PF00664.23"
                     /db_xref="GO:0005524"
                     /db_xref="GO:0016021"
                     /db_xref="GO:0042626"
                     /db_xref="GO:0055085"
                     /description="ABC transporter transmembrane region"
                     /detection="hmmscan"
                     /domain_id="clusterhmmer_input.path1.gene223_0035"
                     /evalue="5.40E-08"
                     /gene_ontologies="GO:0005524: ATP binding"
                     /gene_ontologies="GO:0016021: integral component of
                     membrane"
                     /gene_ontologies="GO:0042626: ATPase-coupled transmembrane
                     transporter activity"
                     /gene_ontologies="GO:0055085: transmembrane transport"
                     /label="input.path1.gene223"
                     /locus_tag="input.path1.gene223"
                     /protein_end="344"
                     /protein_start="245"
                     /score="32.8"
                     /tool="antismash"
                     /translation="SKQASSFTERATTVAESAFRGVQIVQAFGVTERLAMDHIDFLRKA
                     LRAGLKKSFVGAAMLGSVYFIAYAANALAFWYGDKLRSGSAEAGTIYAVIFLIL"
     PFAM_domain     complement(join(14215,14445..14860))
                     /aSDomain="ABC_membrane"
                     /aSTool="clusterhmmer"
                     /database="32.0"
                     /db_xref="PF00664.23"
                     /db_xref="GO:0005524"
                     /db_xref="GO:0016021"
                     /db_xref="GO:0042626"
                     /db_xref="GO:0055085"
                     /description="ABC transporter transmembrane region"
                     /detection="hmmscan"
                     /domain_id="clusterhmmer_input.path1.gene223_0034"
                     /evalue="2.30E-20"
                     /gene_ontologies="GO:0005524: ATP binding"
                     /gene_ontologies="GO:0016021: integral component of
                     membrane"
                     /gene_ontologies="GO:0042626: ATPase-coupled transmembrane
                     transporter activity"
                     /gene_ontologies="GO:0055085: transmembrane transport"
                     /label="input.path1.gene223"
                     /locus_tag="input.path1.gene223"
                     /protein_end="244"
                     /protein_start="105"
                     /score="73.4"
                     /tool="antismash"
                     /translation="GCILATACGVPIPLIGVILGKIINDFPPREDELKVRLMQLMGVAL
                     VYFAVTWGSTFCWAIVGERVSKKTREQLVERSLGMDLTYYDTISPDITNILTEKTQTIQ
                     LGTSEKVGVFLSSISYFIAAFTVGFILNPRLTAVM"
     CDS             join(18292..18530,18684..19087,19661..20636,20980..21004)
                     /NRPS_PKS="Domain: PP-binding (4-50). E-value: 2.6e-07.
                     Score: 22.9. Matches aSDomain:
                     nrpspksdomains_input.path1.gene224_PP-binding.1"
                     /NRPS_PKS="type: other"
                     /Name="input.path1.gene224"
                     /gene="input.path1.gene224"
                     /gene_functions="biosynthetic (rule-based-clusters)
                     NRPS-like: AMP-binding"
                     /gene_functions="biosynthetic (rule-based-clusters)
                     NRPS-like: PP-binding"
                     /gene_functions="biosynthetic-additional (smcogs)
                     SMCOG1002:AMP-dependent synthetase and ligase (Score:
                     123.5; E-value: 1.4e-37)"
                     /gene_kind="biosynthetic"
                     /sec_met_domain="AMP-binding (E-value: 1.6e-40, bitscore:
                     133.8, seeds: 400, tool: rule-based-clusters)"
                     /sec_met_domain="PP-binding (E-value: 2.4e-06, bitscore:
                     22.9, seeds: 164, tool: rule-based-clusters)"
                     /source="GlimmerHMM"
                     /transl_table=1
                     /translation="MFGRKIEDDEDFINFDLDSLRSIRLASEIRQRGYEVGPIDILAAK
                     NIKGLKILCNENKIDHVRDTVDVYIDPSSISDIPDAIETLVQQNEILRTGFCMANMTSL
                     RLTKYDIDESIKFATTSRDTAADRAATHFESTSAPAPLTPASSAYSSLGSSFVQIVWKN
                     VHPTTVFETSSFSKAYSIESAQSLLHPLTVQINNTAEHPRLLFQLHHAIYDGERVFDIL
                     LVWQESLVSAANRDLSLRKVDSADDSEFKITFELEPSEGKMLYRITYDPSTIPAPQVEI
                     FAKQIQHTVKYFLANQTDTLDQAKRSFNSEELSIANSQPNIQTFQHGPAHAVEKWAAQL
                     PDKDALIIGSIVDGSMRISETLSYYSLNARANQLAHALIGAGVGSDQLVCVILEKSVDL
                     YVSILAILKIGSGYLPIVPGTPSERVNQILTDAAIKVCVCDSKFPKAIQRDDLVILDPQ
                     DLEVAKYPEHNLILPYDGSHLAYAVFTSGSTGKPKGVLVTQDNLMSNIHHLSNLYPYKE
                     DSKLLQSCSQAFDVSAFEIFFSWIRSIGDY"
     aSDomain        18304..18441
                     /aSDomain="PP-binding"
                     /aSTool="nrps_pks_domains"
                     /database="nrpspksdomains.hmm"
                     /detection="hmmscan"
                     /domain_id="nrpspksdomains_input.path1.gene224_PP-binding.1
                     "
                     /evalue="2.60E-07"
                     /label="input.path1.gene224_PP-binding.1"
                     /locus_tag="input.path1.gene224"
                     /protein_end="50"
                     /protein_start="4"
                     /score="22.9"
                     /tool="antismash"
                     /translation="KIEDDEDFINFDLDSLRSIRLASEIRQRGYEVGPIDILAAKNIKG
                     L"
     aSModule        18304..18441
                     /domains="nrpspksdomains_input.path1.gene224_PP-binding.1"
                     /incomplete
                     /locus_tags="input.path1.gene224"
                     /tool="antismash"
                     /type="unknown"
     PFAM_domain     18307..18441
                     /aSDomain="PP-binding"
                     /aSTool="clusterhmmer"
                     /database="32.0"
                     /db_xref="PF00550.25"
                     /description="Phosphopantetheine attachment site"
                     /detection="hmmscan"
                     /domain_id="clusterhmmer_input.path1.gene224_0039"
                     /evalue="1.80E-04"
                     /label="input.path1.gene224"
                     /locus_tag="input.path1.gene224"
                     /protein_end="50"
                     /protein_start="5"
                     /score="21.8"
                     /tool="antismash"
                     /translation="IEDDEDFINFDLDSLRSIRLASEIRQRGYEVGPIDILAAKNIKGL
                     "
     PFAM_domain     20017..20634
                     /aSDomain="AMP-binding"
                     /aSTool="clusterhmmer"
                     /database="32.0"
                     /db_xref="PF00501.28"
                     /db_xref="GO:0003824"
                     /description="AMP-binding enzyme"
                     /detection="hmmscan"
                     /domain_id="clusterhmmer_input.path1.gene224_0040"
                     /evalue="8.90E-35"
                     /gene_ontologies="GO:0003824: catalytic activity"
                     /label="input.path1.gene224"
                     /locus_tag="input.path1.gene224"
                     /protein_end="539"
                     /protein_start="333"
                     /score="120.1"
                     /tool="antismash"
                     /translation="EKWAAQLPDKDALIIGSIVDGSMRISETLSYYSLNARANQLAHAL
                     IGAGVGSDQLVCVILEKSVDLYVSILAILKIGSGYLPIVPGTPSERVNQILTDAAIKVC
                     VCDSKFPKAIQRDDLVILDPQDLEVAKYPEHNLILPYDGSHLAYAVFTSGSTGKPKGVL
                     VTQDNLMSNIHHLSNLYPYKEDSKLLQSCSQAFDVSAFEIFFS"
     CDS_motif       20455..20511
                     /aSTool="nrps_pks_domains"
                     /database="abmotifs"
                     /detection="hmmscan"
                     /domain_id="nrpspksmotif_input.path1.gene224_0001"
                     /evalue="5.10E-09"
                     /label="NRPS-A_a3"
                     /locus_tag="input.path1.gene224"
                     /protein_end="498"
                     /protein_start="479"
                     /score="28.2"
                     /tool="antismash"
                     /translation="AYAVFTSGSTGKPKGVLVT"
     CDS             join(24234..24248,24398..25121,25170..25334,25407..25460,
                     25506..25566,25617..25665)
                     /NRPS_PKS="Domain: PP-binding (204-246). E-value: 3.4e-10.
                     Score: 32.1. Matches aSDomain:
                     nrpspksdomains_input.path1.gene225_PP-binding.1"
                     /NRPS_PKS="type: other"
                     /Name="input.path1.gene225"
                     /gene="input.path1.gene225"
                     /gene_functions="biosynthetic (rule-based-clusters)
                     NRPS-like: AMP-binding"
                     /gene_functions="biosynthetic (rule-based-clusters)
                     NRPS-like: PP-binding"
                     /gene_kind="biosynthetic"
                     /sec_met_domain="AMP-binding (E-value: 1.6e-27, bitscore:
                     91.0, seeds: 400, tool: rule-based-clusters)"
                     /sec_met_domain="PP-binding (E-value: 3.2e-09, bitscore:
                     32.1, seeds: 164, tool: rule-based-clusters)"
                     /source="GlimmerHMM"
                     /transl_table=1
                     /translation="MTPEVGERAVPIFGVGELYIGGAQLARGYHGQLQLTEERFVQAYG
                     QRYYKSGDMVRMLGDGNFEFLGRIDDQIKIRGLRVELGEINRTLIGTDEIITAATTQIM
                     KRNDEQKEQLVAFLVLRCPANESTESKIRVVAKQRAKDTLPSYMVPQFYVFLDQIPKSM
                     AGKIDKKALTSIFRESTELNKSFDDTEDDTFNYQWNQRENIIRDILSKLSGISKNDIGP
                     RTTIFRLGLDSISAVQIATALREQDLATYLERISDVNTPRIKPFDFEAFEINYRNDIES
                     TCGIPGDRIEAIVPCTPLQNSINLDQLKTAWQTTIQKHPFAMIHYAPNAEVLPWETPTD
                     KTLAKITMVCTRERE"
     PFAM_domain     24401..24610
                     /aSDomain="AMP-binding"
                     /aSTool="clusterhmmer"
                     /database="32.0"
                     /db_xref="PF00501.28"
                     /db_xref="GO:0003824"
                     /description="AMP-binding enzyme"
                     /detection="hmmscan"
                     /domain_id="clusterhmmer_input.path1.gene225_0041"
                     /evalue="1.40E-17"
                     /gene_ontologies="GO:0003824: catalytic activity"
                     /label="input.path1.gene225"
                     /locus_tag="input.path1.gene225"
                     /protein_end="76"
                     /protein_start="6"
                     /score="63.5"
                     /tool="antismash"
                     /translation="ERAVPIFGVGELYIGGAQLARGYHGQLQLTEERFVQAYGQRYYKS
                     GDMVRMLGDGNFEFLGRIDDQIKIR"
     CDS_motif       24422..24502
                     /aSTool="nrps_pks_domains"
                     /database="abmotifs"
                     /detection="hmmscan"
                     /domain_id="nrpspksmotif_input.path1.gene225_0001"
                     /evalue="1.90E-13"
                     /label="NRPS-A_a6"
                     /locus_tag="input.path1.gene225"
                     /protein_end="40"
                     /protein_start="13"
                     /score="42.5"
                     /tool="antismash"
                     /translation="GVGELYIGGAQLARGYHGQLQLTEERF"
     CDS_motif       24575..24637
                     /aSTool="nrps_pks_domains"
                     /database="abmotifs"
                     /detection="hmmscan"
                     /domain_id="nrpspksmotif_input.path1.gene225_0002"
                     /evalue="1.20E-11"
                     /label="NRPS-A_a8"
                     /locus_tag="input.path1.gene225"
                     /protein_end="85"
                     /protein_start="64"
                     /score="36.6"
                     /tool="antismash"
                     /translation="FLGRIDDQIKIRGLRVELGEI"
     PFAM_domain     24707..24880
                     /aSDomain="AMP-binding_C"
                     /aSTool="clusterhmmer"
                     /database="32.0"
                     /db_xref="PF13193.6"
                     /description="AMP-binding enzyme C-terminal domain"
                     /detection="hmmscan"
                     /domain_id="clusterhmmer_input.path1.gene225_0042"
                     /evalue="1.60E-05"
                     /label="input.path1.gene225"
                     /locus_tag="input.path1.gene225"
                     /protein_end="166"
                     /protein_start="108"
                     /score="25.8"
                     /tool="antismash"
                     /translation="EQKEQLVAFLVLRCPANESTESKIRVVAKQRAKDTLPSYMVPQFY
                     VFLDQIPKSMAGK"
     aSDomain        24995..25120
                     /aSDomain="PP-binding"
                     /aSTool="nrps_pks_domains"
                     /database="nrpspksdomains.hmm"
                     /detection="hmmscan"
                     /domain_id="nrpspksdomains_input.path1.gene225_PP-binding.1
                     "
                     /evalue="3.40E-10"
                     /label="input.path1.gene225_PP-binding.1"
                     /locus_tag="input.path1.gene225"
                     /protein_end="246"
                     /protein_start="204"
                     /score="32.1"
                     /tool="antismash"
                     /translation="IRDILSKLSGISKNDIGPRTTIFRLGLDSISAVQIATALREQ"
     PFAM_domain     24995..25120
                     /aSDomain="PP-binding"
                     /aSTool="clusterhmmer"
                     /database="32.0"
                     /db_xref="PF00550.25"
                     /description="Phosphopantetheine attachment site"
                     /detection="hmmscan"
                     /domain_id="clusterhmmer_input.path1.gene225_0043"
                     /evalue="1.10E-07"
                     /label="input.path1.gene225"
                     /locus_tag="input.path1.gene225"
                     /protein_end="246"
                     /protein_start="204"
                     /score="32.0"
                     /tool="antismash"
                     /translation="IRDILSKLSGISKNDIGPRTTIFRLGLDSISAVQIATALREQ"
     aSModule        24995..25120
                     /domains="nrpspksdomains_input.path1.gene225_PP-binding.1"
                     /incomplete
                     /locus_tags="input.path1.gene225"
                     /tool="antismash"
                     /type="unknown"
     CDS             join(31606..33006,33065..33152,33616..33656)
                     /NRPS_PKS="Domain: Condensation_DCL (93-365). E-value:
                     7.7e-19. Score: 59.6. Matches aSDomain:
                     nrpspksdomains_input.path1.gene226_Condensation_DCL.1"
                     /NRPS_PKS="type: NRPS-like protein"
                     /Name="input.path1.gene226"
                     /gene="input.path1.gene226"
                     /gene_functions="biosynthetic-additional
                     (rule-based-clusters) Condensation"
                     /gene_functions="biosynthetic-additional
                     (rule-based-clusters) PP-binding"
                     /gene_functions="biosynthetic-additional (smcogs)
                     SMCOG1127:condensation domain-containing protein (Score:
                     87.9; E-value: 1.4e-26)"
                     /gene_kind="biosynthetic-additional"
                     /sec_met_domain="Condensation (E-value: 5.1e-25, bitscore:
                     83.0, seeds: 42, tool: rule-based-clusters)"
                     /sec_met_domain="PP-binding (E-value: 1.2e-05, bitscore:
                     20.7, seeds: 164, tool: rule-based-clusters)"
                     /source="GlimmerHMM"
                     /transl_table=1
                     /translation="MTVFHIGLDSISAIKVTSLLRRRGIVLSVSEMLRAGTVEGISRIV
                     DEKIVDDEGDEDVLDDMFPVSIQAFVIRRAGIEEKDLEYMLPATAGQIYMLSMWLNSHG
                     SLFYPEFDYRMEGTVSFQTIQQAWKSVVAQNTILRTSFCASSYEHIPYAQLIMRKVETN
                     VTDISTATLQEVATLKAKVSAKQPYAHLFVTRIGSTTAWNIQLKIHHALYDGVSLQLIV
                     RQLQDHCNAAAEVVVPSQTIADVIAATSTRIAIEKRKSFWTTYLKGLEQRNLHQPTTLP
                     ALRTEIFKPALFDLGSLESRAHNHGLTIQSLFLAVCAKVYAGLANTDSSKDTVIGLYLA
                     NRSLSSRTDLHQAVVPTVNLVPLRVLKPVGTNVFEMAAQIQHDIQEINAPANASASLWE
                     IREWTNVEVDCFVNFLKLPTPEESRDDEIKLEQAGHWGEELAKVVEITEGAVTPPRDLV
                     DSRVNGAYLHALDIEATVTNGALDVGIFAPAEMLGLEEATPTSRRNMLPNE"
     PFAM_domain     31858..32769
                     /aSDomain="Condensation"
                     /aSTool="clusterhmmer"
                     /database="32.0"
                     /db_xref="PF00668.20"
                     /description="Condensation domain"
                     /detection="hmmscan"
                     /domain_id="clusterhmmer_input.path1.gene226_0044"
                     /evalue="8.20E-21"
                     /label="input.path1.gene226"
                     /locus_tag="input.path1.gene226"
                     /protein_end="388"
                     /protein_start="84"
                     /score="74.2"
                     /tool="antismash"
                     /translation="MLPATAGQIYMLSMWLNSHGSLFYPEFDYRMEGTVSFQTIQQAWK
                     SVVAQNTILRTSFCASSYEHIPYAQLIMRKVETNVTDISTATLQEVATLKAKVSAKQPY
                     AHLFVTRIGSTTAWNIQLKIHHALYDGVSLQLIVRQLQDHCNAAAEVVVPSQTIADVIA
                     ATSTRIAIEKRKSFWTTYLKGLEQRNLHQPTTLPALRTEIFKPALFDLGSLESRAHNHG
                     LTIQSLFLAVCAKVYAGLANTDSSKDTVIGLYLANRSLSSRTDLHQAVVPTVNLVPLRV
                     LKPVGTNVFEMAAQIQHDIQEIN"
     aSDomain        31885..32700
                     /aSDomain="Condensation"
                     /aSTool="nrps_pks_domains"
                     /database="nrpspksdomains.hmm"
                     /detection="hmmscan"
                     /domain_id="nrpspksdomains_input.path1.gene226_Condensation
                     _DCL.1"
                     /domain_subtype="Condensation_DCL"
                     /evalue="7.70E-19"
                     /label="input.path1.gene226_Condensation_DCL.1"
                     /locus_tag="input.path1.gene226"
                     /protein_end="365"
                     /protein_start="93"
                     /score="59.6"
                     /tool="antismash"
                     /translation="YMLSMWLNSHGSLFYPEFDYRMEGTVSFQTIQQAWKSVVAQNTIL
                     RTSFCASSYEHIPYAQLIMRKVETNVTDISTATLQEVATLKAKVSAKQPYAHLFVTRIG
                     STTAWNIQLKIHHALYDGVSLQLIVRQLQDHCNAAAEVVVPSQTIADVIAATSTRIAIE
                     KRKSFWTTYLKGLEQRNLHQPTTLPALRTEIFKPALFDLGSLESRAHNHGLTIQSLFLA
                     VCAKVYAGLANTDSSKDTVIGLYLANRSLSSRTDLHQAVVPTVNLVPLRV"
     aSModule        31885..32700
                     /domains="nrpspksdomains_input.path1.gene226_Condensation_D
                     CL.1"
                     /incomplete
                     /locus_tags="input.path1.gene226"
                     /tool="antismash"
                     /type="nrps"
     CDS_motif       31942..32031
                     /aSTool="nrps_pks_domains"
                     /database="abmotifs"
                     /detection="hmmscan"
                     /domain_id="nrpspksmotif_input.path1.gene226_0001"
                     /evalue="2.00E-05"
                     /label="C2_LCL_024-062"
                     /locus_tag="input.path1.gene226"
                     /protein_end="142"
                     /protein_start="112"
                     /score="17.0"
                     /tool="antismash"
                     /translation="YRMEGTVSFQTIQQAWKSVVAQNTILRTSF"
     CDS_motif       32227..32283
                     /aSTool="nrps_pks_domains"
                     /database="abmotifs"
                     /detection="hmmscan"
                     /domain_id="nrpspksmotif_input.path1.gene226_0002"
                     /evalue="8.00E-05"
                     /label="C3_DCL_135-156"
                     /locus_tag="input.path1.gene226"
                     /protein_end="226"
                     /protein_start="207"
                     /score="15.3"
                     /tool="antismash"
                     /translation="IHHALYDGVSLQLIVRQLQ"
     CDS             complement(join(34448..34517,34582..34770,34826..34995,
                     35025..35063))
                     /Name="input.path1.gene227"
                     /gene="input.path1.gene227"
                     /source="GlimmerHMM"
                     /transl_table=1
                     /translation="MADTEYASDHVLVDATAAAELKKKRTFRTYSYRGVSLEQLLDLSS
                     EELRDVMHARVRRRMNRGLKRKPMGLIKKLRNAKAAAPPNEKPAAVKTHLRDMIVVPEM
                     IGSVVAVYSGKEFNQVEIKPEMVGHYLADRPVKHGRPGIGATHSSRFIPLK"
     aSDomain        complement(join(34451..34517,34582..34770,34826..34956))
                     /aSDomain="TIGR01025"
                     /aSTool="tigrfam"
                     /description="uS19_arch: ribosomal protein uS19"
                     /detection="hmmscan"
                     /domain_id="TIGRFam_input.path1.gene227_0001"
                     /evalue="1.00E-53"
                     /identifier="TIGR01025"
                     /label="input.path1.gene227"
                     /locus_tag="input.path1.gene227"
                     /protein_end="155"
                     /protein_start="26"
                     /score="178.7"
                     /tool="antismash"
                     /translation="FRTYSYRGVSLEQLLDLSSEELRDVMHARVRRRMNRGLKRKPMGL
                     IKKLRNAKAAAPPNEKPAAVKTHLRDMIVVPEMIGSVVAVYSGKEFNQVEIKPEMVGHY
                     LADRPVKHGRPGIGATHSSRFIPLK"
     PFAM_domain     complement(join(34584..34770,34826..34863))
                     /aSDomain="Ribosomal_S19"
                     /aSTool="clusterhmmer"
                     /database="32.0"
                     /db_xref="PF00203.21"
                     /db_xref="GO:0003735"
                     /db_xref="GO:0005840"
                     /db_xref="GO:0006412"
                     /description="Ribosomal protein S19"
                     /detection="hmmscan"
                     /domain_id="clusterhmmer_input.path1.gene227_0045"
                     /evalue="4.80E-26"
                     /gene_ontologies="GO:0003735: structural constituent of
                     ribosome"
                     /gene_ontologies="GO:0005840: ribosome"
                     /gene_ontologies="GO:0006412: translation"
                     /label="input.path1.gene227"
                     /locus_tag="input.path1.gene227"
                     /protein_end="132"
                     /protein_start="57"
                     /score="90.5"
                     /tool="antismash"
                     /translation="RRMNRGLKRKPMGLIKKLRNAKAAAPPNEKPAAVKTHLRDMIVVP
                     EMIGSVVAVYSGKEFNQVEIKPEMVGHYLA"
     CDS             join(36162..36174,36421..37192,37242..37276,38226..38681,
                     38715..38772,38828..39008)
                     /Name="input.path1.gene228"
                     /gene="input.path1.gene228"
                     /source="GlimmerHMM"
                     /transl_table=1
                     /translation="MADGSLHRRLLLWDCPAECDYTCQHVVTDLRLARDPPYMQPVYQF
                     HGKWPFYRFLGMQEPFSVIFSLFNYLAHGWGMHQIRDKIPPSYPLRKYYLAFGYFGLVS
                     WMFSIIFHTRDFNLTEKLDYFAAGAQVLYGMYMAAIRIFRLERSEPMRQSVLRVWTTVC
                     VILYAMHVTYLTLWKWDYTYNMAANVAVGVIQNLLWGGFSFVQYRRMGRVWAMWPGFIV
                     AWIILAMSLELLDFPPWMGMLDAHSLWHLGTVGPTVWWYNFLLKDAQQDLAVFGIGILD
                     DGSIKYYSNTPGSSDVVVASGGAYVGGDALAAKVKGFKAAGSSVDRVEICMNSQHVKDL
                     MAKPGSGTDTPLARNFATLKEAWGLDAVNNDDESLYDVASTVSFAKMLGKLGYKYTIAP
                     YTNINFWISLRTQVNQGLSEPNLLLDRNDPSSWANRLGLKVVPLVWVTNDSKPSYGTTP
                     TAAKTKFNNWKSTGGVAGGGYWNDYDIEKMKLSYAEYGSALASVFP"
     PFAM_domain     join(36423..37192,37242..37260)
                     /aSDomain="Per1"
                     /aSTool="clusterhmmer"
                     /database="32.0"
                     /db_xref="PF04080.13"
                     /db_xref="GO:0006506"
                     /description="Per1-like family"
                     /detection="hmmscan"
                     /domain_id="clusterhmmer_input.path1.gene228_0046"
                     /evalue="1.90E-102"
                     /gene_ontologies="GO:0006506: GPI anchor biosynthetic
                     process"
                     /label="input.path1.gene228"
                     /locus_tag="input.path1.gene228"
                     /protein_end="268"
                     /protein_start="5"
                     /score="342.4"
                     /tool="antismash"
                     /translation="LHRRLLLWDCPAECDYTCQHVVTDLRLARDPPYMQPVYQFHGKWP
                     FYRFLGMQEPFSVIFSLFNYLAHGWGMHQIRDKIPPSYPLRKYYLAFGYFGLVSWMFSI
                     IFHTRDFNLTEKLDYFAAGAQVLYGMYMAAIRIFRLERSEPMRQSVLRVWTTVCVILYA
                     MHVTYLTLWKWDYTYNMAANVAVGVIQNLLWGGFSFVQYRRMGRVWAMWPGFIVAWIIL
                     AMSLELLDFPPWMGMLDAHSLWHLGTVGPTVWWYNFLLKDA"
     CDS             join(41112..41255,41302..41325)
                     /Name="input.path1.gene229"
                     /gene="input.path1.gene229"
                     /phase="0"
                     /source="GlimmerHMM"
                     /transl_table=1
                     /translation="MDDLKPFGYPVDWIKDARLLEVPERARNLLEEYSGISSKELMDHI
                     NGVLQREPKL"
ORIGIN
        1 ctacgcttga attgcgcgtc caagcgcgcc gcctgtgaat tgctgattcc gtccgccgcc
       61 accacgtcca cccatgccgc cccttccacc tcggcctccg ccgcgaccgc cgccgcgacc
      121 tcggccagtt tgcctctcaa aggcattagc cgttccctgt gtcctttgtt caagcgtctt
      181 ctcgtttgcc tcgatgagac ctgaagcttt gtccgacaag ctgagcgcca gtgtctgtag
      241 tctcgatagt tcgacgccct tcctgaagat gatcgccgaa ttgacttgat ctagggcagc
      301 cgcaagctcc tcgtgggaaa tcattcgtga cacgacagcc gaaaccttgc gctcgggcag
      361 gtcgaacatg gacgctaatg tggagacggc aagagtatcg tagaaaggtg cgtaggtgaa
      421 gaggtatgtt cgtaaacctt cctcttgaat ctgtgcggac aacatctcct tgatcttctc
      481 gctgtcggtc ataagctccc agatcttaat gctgttgata tactcggcag ccttcttcca
      541 ctcgcctgca gaaagcgctt ttgaggcttg catgacatgg tcacgggtgt tttccggagg
      601 gcccgtgaag atctggcgtt catggtattc taagagacga cggtatgtct tgctaataac
      661 acgcttccga atgtctggcg aggaaccgat ctgtgcaagg agaggaatct ccagaagcat
      721 ggagcaggtg agataaacac actccagtaa ttccaggttg atgtgcatgt gaaatggcaa
      781 ttgccgctga cgttccagac gctcctgttc gggagaaatc tgagtgaagc gctgcatttg
      841 caaaccttgc gccaggagct ccttctgtcg gttgctgcca caaatttcct gtagcgaagt
      901 ctgtgcttcg tacaccaagc cagcgcggaa tgcacaaaga ccaatttgaa ccaaggcacg
      961 gttgaaaagg atttgtgtgc tgacatcaaa gttgctgatg gtgtcctgaa gatgagacat
     1021 gagcatcata tcgcgggcct tgtagtattg gtcatgcaga gccaagaaat aaacctggca
     1081 cagcatcgct cgagcacgaa tgatgccctc tgcgtgtctg aagaggtatg tgcagagggt
     1141 ctggacaaga gaagcagtgt catcggcggt agcgcgggga gtgacttcag aatcaagatt
     1201 ggtggggagt gcctcccagg tcttgttctc gaggatcttg accacttgcg agggctagtc
     1261 atgtcagcaa tgtcgagaac tggggcgaaa attttgctta ccttgaaata gacgtgctcc
     1321 aaccggcgca tgactacgcg gttcactgat tcttgtggta cggccagtga gccattatcc
     1381 ttcttcttca accgctcaac gtacacgagc gcacggacca gcgaggcgta tagagatccc
     1441 tcgtcagtca aacggtcaat gtattccgag gtgtgagggt cgatatgctg gagcgaccgg
     1501 gtgagttcgt cgtctagcct ctccacaaac gatacgacgc tgcctgggat cttgaaaatc
     1561 tctccttcag cgatggtggg ttgtttctca tcatcctccc actcttcagc gccttcgacg
     1621 acgacgatag acgtagagcc ttcaagggta tccaagagct tgttgaactc ctgctgtgct
     1681 ctgggacacg ttagactcaa atcggatgca tggcttaatt caaacttaca gcttccactg
     1741 ttcctgtgcc atctggttgc cagtaccgga tgtcaagtcg aagcgggtcg agattagggt
     1801 cagaagaacg cgaattctct gatagtcgct ggtggcaacg tcgaatagct tctccaatgt
     1861 ccggatgtgt tccattcggt cagtgttctt gcgacctctc tgctcgataa tggagcgcag
     1921 gtgcttgaga atgctctcgg gggtgtatct gaccgtcttt ccgacacgga tgaattcacc
     1981 tccgtcgtcg tcatcggcgg cttgcacgtc gagtgcggcg gcaggtacct tctttgcctt
     2041 cttctctttg ggcgcaatct cgatcacctc ctcgcgcatg aaggcgtcct tgtccgccct
     2101 gtaggcatcg atatccttgg aatactcctt gttgttcttc ctgatctttt ggcggacggc
     2161 gttgagaccg cgggtgttga tggcattcat cttcttgggg gtgaccttct gcttctcgag
     2221 cgtctcgttc atggtggtct cgagatcggc gatggcctgg atgtacatct tgggcacgcg
     2281 gccatcgttc tggcggataa gggcagggat ctggcggttc agcttgtcga actctggcgg
     2341 cgcaggttag catggcgtgt tcatggtgtc tcggtggcta gctgccagtc agtactcacg
     2401 ttcttggatg acggcccagt cgttgatctt ctctgcgttc tcaatgctcc ggatggtgcc
     2461 ttccaactcg tcgaaccgct tgtcctttgc gctcttgagg accttggcgc catcgtcttc
     2521 gtcgctctcg tcgtcgctca tgtcaccctt caagaagcgc ttggcaccca gtccatcgtc
     2581 gtcgtcagac gagtcatccg agtcgtcgtc atcttccgag tcctcctcgg actcctcctc
     2641 ctgcgactcc tcctcctcag aatagagctc ctcctcctca gagctggagc tctcgctgtc
     2701 gctgcctccg gcgaagaaac gtgacgacat gttggcggta tctcgaagtg gtgtggtcgc
     2761 cggtgtggtc gagaaaagtg tcgcgcaggc gggtagcggg tcgtgggcga gctgcgcggg
     2821 ccttgcaggt tttccggacg tggtgcgtct tggagtcaaa attcaaagtg ggaggcacgc
     2881 tggtggcccg agcgccaacc cgtctgcctg cggggcagca accggccttg ggctccctca
     2941 ccagtcacca ccacacagca gcgataccca ctgcactcga ccaaatctcc tctcacaaca
     3001 aatacctgga actgtggctt tgccgaccgt cagcggttgc gcaacagcac tgaagaattc
     3061 atatgaatgc tagtaaaagt acaaggtgct gcctcctcca gagcaaccag ccgtccatgc
     3121 ccgctcacca acatctgcaa acaccaaaag gggtaaaggg ggaaggcgga ggaagagaga
     3181 gagagagaga gagagagaga acaagtgctt ccttcatcat atgtcctacc gctgagagcc
     3241 acgttgcctg ccccatcgtt tctgccctgc agttccaatc cgaaatcatc attccgaccg
     3301 ccaatcctgc cccatgtacc cgttctcttg caccctacat gctaccctga tcctgctact
     3361 gtcagccttc cgacaagtat tgaatgttcg gctttcttcg tgtatgcctg ccacacgccg
     3421 aaacggtaat gaaatgtgat gcaatttgga cgtcgcatag accgaccgtc tgttaacagc
     3481 tattcttctc tccacaggat catctctgca atgtctgcga gcggcacaag gccattttca
     3541 actcatttga acgtctgtga ggtgcctcgg gacctaggta tccaagtatc caagtatcgg
     3601 acaggcacgt gaaatgtggc tgcccggcct tgctgatgcg actggacatc acagccaaaa
     3661 caagattgtg cagatttaca cctctccacg tcactgccaa ccgtgtccgc tcataaagcc
     3721 ttcttccaag gtacgatctt ctagcgtcct tacaaaattc cgttgacttt ggccctgtgc
     3781 gcgtgaccct ctccttcgct gcccattacc agccgcgtct ggagcaccat cgggtggggg
     3841 aggataatac gccggtgacg gctgcaatcg aatgggttgg ttaggatcca ggtggctgat
     3901 gaccctctga agcgcaggcg gaattccaga ctgtacctgt tggtccatgg tagacgcgcg
     3961 ctgcctacct gcgcgcgttg tggcctgggc gtacagattc tggggttggt tatactggcg
     4021 ctgttgctgc tgcggttgca tcattcccat ctgttgattg tatccaggtt gagcagggta
     4081 aggtggcggt gcaccctggt ggttcggcgg gtacatgttg ttgtacatgt tgggtgcttg
     4141 tgcgtgagga gtctgccccg ggtattggtt tatctgcata ttggcatacg cggcgctttg
     4201 tgcggcctgc tgggcctgct gctgggcctg ctgctgtgct acagcagctt gctgagcttg
     4261 ggcacgctgt ttactcatgc cttcatacct ttgctgctct tggacaccag gagctggcga
     4321 cctgttagat cctgaccgca tcgccattgg tggcacaaat ggcccagtga acttctgttg
     4381 tgtaataaac ggatgttgct tcgcttggtt gggcgtccat cgttccaatg gatttagatt
     4441 caagaggccg gtggcgaaat caatgaacgc atagcggttc tgcatttctg taaccagtca
     4501 gcaacgtaag ccagaatcga gctttgtccc atcttacccc gctcgatctc atttggtttc
     4561 atattctttc gcggcatcgg gtaattcttt actatttccg gcaatgtcgt agcagagaag
     4621 tacttcttac tcggctgctc cttggtaccg tgttctctcg agtattgctc catcgatttg
     4681 agcctgtaag tcctccttcc atactcgtca tgagctttct cgaaaaactc cccggactgc
     4741 ttccccattt caagcatcca tgtcggtggt aaaccgagca tctctgttat ccgtgcgact
     4801 tggttgtact cggaggagcc ggggaacagt ggaagaccga gaaagagttc cacgacgatg
     4861 cagcccagcg accacatgtc aatcgccgca gaatacctgc actagatcag cttgagagta
     4921 caactcaaga cacatcatac atacggcaag cccatcagaa cctccgggga tcggtaaaac
     4981 cgcgactgaa tgtaagtata aacggtctgt ctctcgtcgc aggcggaacc aaaatcgata
     5041 atttttatga tggggctttc gaggctgttc aagtgttagc cggattttcg gtcattgcac
     5101 gagcttccta ctttttgagt aaaatgtttt caggtttcag atcacagtga atcaatttgg
     5161 ccttccctaa caaggatagg ccattgagta actgctgtgc aaagacacgg accaacgtcg
     5221 tagacaagcc acgaaactgg ttttgcttga tcaactcgta caagttgacg ctcagaagct
     5281 caaacacaag acaaaggtgc tgtcggtgga tgaaggtatc tttcagcctc aacaagtgat
     5341 ggtcgtcgtt cttatccatt tgcttgttca gctgccattc tattagcgtt tatagcgagg
     5401 gatgactggt gggactaacc aagtccaata cggagacttc catcatactc tggttaaaat
     5461 aggcagtcct gttcttgatg accttgacag cgaccacctc ttgcgtcttg agattttgac
     5521 atttcaccac ctgaccgaag gttccctggc ccagcacatc caggatcaag tatcggttct
     5581 tgtgtcctgc gtcctcggaa cctaggatat cgttgacata caagatgtag tcgctgtcct
     5641 cgttgtcgta cccatcattc ttgacacctt tgctcggttt ggtgagcacg cggcgcgggt
     5701 tccgagtgga ttcatatttg aagccagggt tgcatacgcg ataggtggct ggcaggtggg
     5761 tggtcaaggc ttggagcggc tggtggcagc tgtgtcagca tgtttgtagc agcaggagca
     5821 aggagcattg cctacgctga tgaagcctcc ctcgggatgg gcgcggcgga atggaggctg
     5881 ctgatttatc ttgggctgca ggtcggccgt gttggcgcac ttttcgaatt tgggtacagg
     5941 accccgccca atcgggggta gctgcggggg ttggggttgg atgttcgcgg cgagcgcgcc
     6001 tcacggttat aaactgcatt taattgggcg gtggccgact gaggatagaa gctctcggga
     6061 ctcatgttgg actgtatggg gggagttgtg gtgcatgtgg tcgggaggct gggggcatgt
     6121 gcatcagtgt gccggcgctt aatcaatgca ggctgcgcca aagatagact taccgggtgg
     6181 ggaataataa ctgttcgagg tggagatgta ggggttggtc ctcgtcgggc tctgcctgct
     6241 gctttgggcg gcttgtgggg aaaagctggt gtagttctgg gcgggggttg ctgtgggccc
     6301 ccactgtagg gagaggtagg cgatagattc atgggcgagt atctcctcgc agcggcactc
     6361 tcctcctgct gcagaaactg ctgcgaatgg cgatgctggt ggttcggacg cgaagccccg
     6421 tacttgggct tgtacgggtc ggcgtcctcc atggcgacat cgccgtcgcg gtcgttgtat
     6481 tcggcgctcc gggcgagggt gagcgaggcg gcgggcgagg gcagggcctg gatggaattt
     6541 gtcctcgagg gctgggtggg agaggcaaac ggctcctgct tcatctgctg ctggggcagg
     6601 gccgagtcgc gctgggcctg ctgaggggtc gtcatggcgt ggggatcgta gcgcggctgg
     6661 cgggcggtgt tgggctcgga agaatagggc gtccactgct gctccatagc agcgagcgtg
     6721 ggagagggag tgtcggcggg gcgagggcga ggacgaggtt atgacaggtg gctcagctac
     6781 gagggcattc cgaattgcgc gggtggacga cggcgacggc ggctacgtca gcggagggta
     6841 agtgatgagg gagaagctgg cgaggagggg ggaggttgcg cgcgcaggtc gacaatgagc
     6901 gggcgagcaa gcgcgcaaaa cgtgcttgcg tgggactcga cggcgacggc gacgggggag
     6961 ggaggggtgt tgtgtgtcgt aaggtcggcg gggtgcgcgc gacggagagc tgtctgggcg
     7021 tgcaatcagc cgctggagcg cacacaggca ggcttggagg ggatggcggc gagggcacac
     7081 ggcggtgcag ggcgggtagt aggtagggta gatctaggcg ttgggctgtg gtgatgccgt
     7141 cctcttctcg aggcatgcca aggtcatgac agggtggtgc tagtagtcta tgggaacagc
     7201 agaggcagca gaggcaacag aatcagcaaa agcagtggaa tcaataagca gcagcagtaa
     7261 cggtgcctgg caacactgca ccacggccag cacatggcga aacccagctc agccacatcc
     7321 actgccgccg gcgtccacca ctaccaccta ggcgtgccca aagcgtccgt gcaggcatga
     7381 atggaatgta atatggctac ccacatcatt tggatagggc gacacgagca acagcagcag
     7441 aatggccaat ttgatatggt caattataaa cacgcaaaca tacccacagc cagcaccggc
     7501 aacacccttt cgtcgtacac gtcgcaaccc taccctgccc taccctatgc ccccatctcg
     7561 tagcccaacc cgtcctcgcg cccaccccgt cccttctgcc caaacatcgc attgaccatg
     7621 tctccgccac ggttggcaag aatcgaaagt agcgtgtcgc tcaactgccg cacgccatgt
     7681 tagccctgtc ggagatgaca cctgctttta cttacaccat gagtcttctc acagcacccc
     7741 tgcagccaca ccccagcatc atcacccatg ctctggtctg cgaaccggac ccggtagtca
     7801 cgtccaactt cccatttcgc attttccacg tctccccccg ccatcagatg ccgtgcctcg
     7861 tccagcagcg tctcgtgaag atcgcgtttg taccccgtcg ccacgaagac ggcgtccacc
     7921 tccaacgtct ccgtcctttc gccgccattc ggtacatctg atagatatag ctcgctcctg
     7981 tcctgcatcg tcaatcgcag accgcccttg atcgtatctg agctctgcac cgccgttacc
     8041 tgccgatatg gcaggattgc atgtggccac tgtctctccg cttgccgagt gttcccgtgc
     8101 gtgatacgct gcagatacag cgtttcgtaa atgtgctcga gaagcgggag acgtaccact
     8161 ccgtagtttg ttgctttgtc gtcggcgatg gcggtagaac gtagcgcggg cgcacgatga
     8221 aaggtactgt caacccttcc ggggttgaag atttcgttca cactgttcag ccgtcagtct
     8281 cctttgtttg cccaacccga tgatagcacc ccaagctaga agaatatgtc aataagaaga
     8341 gcgagggtaa acgtacaatg gtgagtcgtc gctcggccgc agtgcgccct gcttgatgag
     8401 cagccttgtc cgcgcattcg gatagtgggc gtgcaaaaag tcaaaaatct ctgctgcact
     8461 ctgaccattc cccacgacag caacctggta cggagcatgg taatctggta gaaccttcgt
     8521 ggacatgtac gagaacttgc tcgaatgaat caccctgggg tgattgctcg ggaacggctg
     8581 aggcaagttc ggcctccccc tgccgcgata acgacatgct tcgttctcct gctctcgatt
     8641 cgaccagtct gtaggttgcg gctcatgacg ttgaaggtgg tgatttgacc atttccgctc
     8701 gcagacttct ccggtatgac cttgacgact tcctggtcgt attgcaccac ctcatcgaac
     8761 cagcttgcgc accagcgcat ataatcctcg tactcaatcc gttgtgggag gaaagtgttg
     8821 aggttggcga actctacgag ccgatctttc tgatgcagat aatttatgaa agtgaactcg
     8881 ctgcgtgggt tcctcaacgt tgccatgtcc ttcataaatg tgatctgcat tcttgcgcca
     8941 ggaaggagca tgccagcgtg ccatgcaaaa tgcggttgtt tctccaagaa tgccaccttg
     9001 ggaggctggc gctggagatt gggcagatcc aacgatggat ctgtaccatc gagagtatca
     9061 tggagagcca cggcaatggc tagagaagca ggcccgaaac ccacgcatat caggtcgtgg
     9121 agttcatctt gctcggtata gcggagatgt gagcgatttt caaaggcggg aaagtggctt
     9181 tcgtccagcg cattggccgc gaagcctgtg aaggcctctt ggacaggtaa cgcgtgctct
     9241 tctgcgctag ccatgggaac ttctgcgtga gggctcatgt ttttacagtg tagatataga
     9301 gaagattcgg acaagtctac cgacgttggt accggtgctg gcaatcaagg cgatggagcg
     9361 taatgcgttg gctcaccttg caacccagca gatggttaga gagactggac ccggtgaacc
     9421 gttaccgtag cactcgccaa gcgcttcctg gacagcactt gctccacgac aaaaggtgtt
     9481 gcttctgcag ctgccagtaa atatatgttc ttgttttcgt cgtgttttcg atgacgtgct
     9541 tgaaggagtc aaagggacta gagcaagtcg accagcactg caatctgaca taccttaaga
     9601 gattttacac tgacggtgaa gagaccggtg caaacaatcg tatcacgtag agtgggccga
     9661 gatgcttctc tcttcaacag tgaacgggac tggggatctg aggagggaag gatgttagaa
     9721 atggagccta gaattatttg gctggtctga atcggcccac tgggaaacga cgattagttc
     9781 ctagccattt tgcacgcagg gctctgagca gacagtggca cgatacggct gccattccgt
     9841 ccaaccgggg cgctccgagg tcgcgtacgt cggtgagtgc tcaaactgca gaacgacgta
     9901 gaagcgggta gggatggttc gggtgcgttt tgatctatca gaccatcaga taagatcaaa
     9961 ttttctgggc cccgcaacac cttgcccgga tggtgaggtg gtgcatggga cggtgttgat
    10021 cggtggagct tggctggcgg ggcattggcc agacagctgg accatgtggg acgtcacgtc
    10081 gcaggccgaa aaaattagca gcatctgata aacgctgatt tatccgaatc gattccgaat
    10141 ttcggacagt ctgctgattc gtcacgttgc atacccagcg ctcccctcgt ctcggccgtc
    10201 ttgcctgccc aggctagcgc ttgtgggaat caattatgca tgaggtgacg cacgcggctt
    10261 gctgtgttgt tgacccaagg ggagaacatg gcatgtgcac gagagaggtg gataaaaatt
    10321 tgctcggacg tactactgta cagtaaggta ttaaactgtg gaaatttaaa acaagaaaaa
    10381 caaagaccac cgcccgttgt cgcctacgag tcgtagtagg tggagtaaga tccagtgtac
    10441 tttagaaacc atgttacagc ttcagccagc tatgtacacg cacaagccat cgccatgtac
    10501 atgtgcacac gtgcatggta gagacgaaac gatacgtata catacatgaa agaccaacaa
    10561 aaagaatatg ctgtaataca gtagccaccc gggtgcattc atcttacatt gccccaagaa
    10621 tttttttaaa aaaaatcagc gcaagaaaac gaacttaatc gagttcttgg gcagcgacca
    10681 tgccagcata tataccgccc attgatacga gctcgtcgtg ctttccctgc tccacgatgt
    10741 ttccgctttc gaacacaaaa atacgatcag catgctgtac acttgccaac cggtgggcga
    10801 tcatgattgt ggttcggcct tgcgaggctg ctgcaatagc tttacggatg tcccgctcgg
    10861 tatttgcgtc aagctgtgat gtcgcttcat ccaagagaag aatttccgga tcccggatca
    10921 gagctctggc aatagcaaga cgctgccttt gaccaccaga tagtttcgat ccgtgcgctc
    10981 ccacctcggt attatagccc tcgggaagcg acatgatgaa gtcatgcagt tcgcatttct
    11041 tagctacatc catgatggcg tcttcgctgg actcaacccc aactttgcct aatcctatat
    11101 tgaatctacg aactatcgtc agtgtcgagg taaggccaat tgcgacgctg tattaatatg
    11161 ctggggtaac acatacttga tagagccggg gaacaagtct ggctcctgct ccactaggcc
    11221 aagccgagct cgatgtaatt gcacattgac actgcgtata tcttcaccgt ccacaagcac
    11281 cgtaccagct gtagggtcga agaatcgctc aatgaggtgt acagtgctgg atttaccagc
    11341 cccggacctt ccaacgaaag cgacgtactc tccaggacga atgaaaaacg acacgctgtt
    11401 tagggcagct acatcaggcc gcatcgcata gtgcatgcta acgccgcgaa actcgacttc
    11461 acctcgtcga ccgtgtgttt gcgcgttctc atccagggaa tcaaccatgg gcttgtgcag
    11521 atgggatcca gtaacattga gtgggtcaat gatggtaggt gtttcatcat gtagtgcgaa
    11581 cacactctgc gctgcagttt tggctcttgt aatttcgggc gcaaggctga agagctgtcc
    11641 ggcagcctgc gcggaaaaga gcagcgcagg taggactatg aagaagtctt tctgactgta
    11701 attgccgccc cgcacctgtt ttgaacccca ccaatatgcc agggcgtata caaagtaggt
    11761 aacagacaac gaaaatgcca gtatgatgct tccaagtacg ttgaacctca agctctcttc
    11821 atatggctta cgaatagcgg cccggtattt ctccaagaaa tatcgctctc tccccaacgc
    11881 ggcaaccgtg tgtattgcgg aacaggcctc tgatgcctat tcgtggtcag atcagcaaat
    11941 tcacagaagc caatagtgaa ttcatgaggc ttgcacaact gtttgattgt acgaagattg
    12001 caaagcacac gctcgtgcac acgtagaact tcctcgggat acttactaat gcggcggccg
    12061 aattgtaagc tgtctcatgt ctttcttgag cttttgcgag gatccgcaaa cgaaaatacc
    12121 ctgcaagaat catgatcggt accgcggcca agaggacaac agcaatgcgc caggccacaa
    12181 tgtgcgctag aatcatgccg cccaggacag aggttgcgat agagaagaag gtgcctagaa
    12241 taatgccaga taacccgctg atatgaccac tgtccatgtt gagcttggcc atcaatgcgt
    12301 ggtgagaatg tccaggccga gagaaccaag cgatgtcttg catctacaag tgaaaagatt
    12361 agtcagatac acaatacgtt gaccatatag tgtcgcccat tttgataggt ccccacatgg
    12421 tttcgtgact aggtgctgta cgtaccaata ctgtacggaa agacacgtct cgtacatgga
    12481 gtactaggtt ctcggaaacg aagccaaatg cgctgccagc aaccacgcgt gcaagaagcg
    12541 cgacaatagc caagaccaaa aataatgcac agaatatagt gattagtcga gagacatccg
    12601 aactactgtt gagcagctca actaaattgc caaagatgaa agcctcccca atagacatgg
    12661 aaccactcac aactgacgca ataagaccaa ttgctatcac tggagcttcg cgtcgattca
    12721 gatcgaaaca cctcttaatc aattgcggaa catttttgtg ttcctgtgga attggcttta
    12781 agagactgcg ggctgcactg tcatctttcc gtacactcaa aatcgtcgtg acctcttttc
    12841 gtcggccaga cccagatcca gagatgaaag acgatgcgga agacatggta ggttttttgt
    12901 cgaatttctg agcacgtatc agttctgcat aaagcccgtt tcctatagtg cgtaagcatg
    12961 tggtggaata atggatgata gacttaaaag tatcgtaagt agtgaggagt attggcgaac
    13021 gctgatccaa ctggaacacc tacctagagt aagaatatca tgacgtcctt cttcaacaac
    13081 ggtgccatcc ttcatgacta caatgcgatc tgcatctttg accgtcgcta agcggtgtgc
    13141 aatgatgaca gtggtcctgc cacatgtaga ggagctacgc cgaaggttgt ctagtaccat
    13201 ggcctcgctc gtggcgtcca ttgcactcgt atactcatct aaaagtagca gggctgggtt
    13261 gccgaccaat gcacgtgcaa gtgcaattct ctgtttctgt ccaccagaga gctgggaatg
    13321 atgtcctgaa ccgatgtgag tgtacaaccc gtcggggaga tgctctaaaa agtcgcaata
    13381 agcttctttg gcagcagcct gacattttgc aaccacctcg tcctccgaca tattctcatc
    13441 ttccggcagt ccaagcctga tgttatccaa tatagtcccg ttgaagagag ttggagtctg
    13501 agtaacaagg gcgatttggg aacgtaaact tttaacgttt agatctctaa gatcattatc
    13561 cccaatgaat atcgatcctg aagatggatc gtaaagacgt agaagcagtg tcgctatggt
    13621 cgactttccg gacccagatg gcccaaccag gcccgtgact tttccaggag caatttgtag
    13681 atgaacgctc tgaagaacac gctcggtggg acgcgacgga tagacaaagg agacatcctt
    13741 caacgtgatg ggtttttgaa aatcgaatct ttggatttcc tcacctttgg tagagtacac
    13801 gtctatgtcc gaccgtgggg attctagcac gtcaaaaacg gcctgccctg ccgccgcagc
    13861 caaagcaaaa gtctggataa acgggccgac ggcgccaacg acaaaggatg catccagtat
    13921 cagaaatatg accgcatata tcgtaccggc ttcagcactc ccactgcgta gcttgtcgcc
    13981 ataccagaaa gccaaggcat tggctgcata tgcaataaag tatacacttc cgagcatagc
    14041 ggcgccaacg aagctctttt tgagaccagc tcggagagct ttacgaagga agtcaatgtg
    14101 gtccattgct agtcgctctg taacgccgaa agcttgaaca atctggactc ctcgaaaggc
    14161 actctcggca actgttgtcg ctcgttccgt gaaagagctg gcttgctttg aataccttga
    14221 tacaagatgg gttccgcaga ccacgacaat ggtcatagcc ggtatgactg tgataaacct
    14281 aggacgacga gatgagttag gcggatactg tgcagcagca tttggacttg gtgggtgcaa
    14341 ttttccgatc tcggttgatt gggttgtgat acagcacgga atcaaaagcg gccacggctc
    14401 aagggctggg ctgttttcga gaaatacagg aagattttac ttacatgaca gcagtgagcc
    14461 tggggttgag aatgaaaccg acggtaaaag cagctataaa atagctgata gaagacagga
    14521 acacaccaac cttctctgaa gtgcctagtt ggattgtttg ggttttctcg gtaaggatgt
    14581 ttgtaatatc cggtgagatg gtatcatagt aggtaagatc catgcctaga cttctctcta
    14641 cgagttgctc ccgcgttttt ttcgatacac gctcgccaac tatggcccag caaaatgtcg
    14701 atccccaggt gactgcgaaa taaaccaagg cgacgcccat gagctgcatc aagcggactt
    14761 tcaactcatc ttcacgtgga gggaagtcat tgatgatctt gcccaggatg acaccgataa
    14821 gaggaatagg aacgccgcat gccgtagcga ggatgcaccc cgtggccaga atcagcctgg
    14881 attgtacatc tgtcaaaggc gcgtagaggg agaagtacga ggtcctgaat ggattccaac
    14941 ccaagatctg gcggatgaat ttctgacgaa tgaggccaat accgcgtgga tgggcctgga
    15001 cggtatggag cgatgcaatg tcgacatggg cttcccattg agagttttgg gaaagggaac
    15061 tgtcgtcatc ttcggatgca agcgacagtt ggctgttgat ttcggggtcc gccagggtgt
    15121 cgcctaggag gggcgtggcg tgggggttgc caggtagggc gtggatgggt tccatggcga
    15181 gcctggtacc acggcagtga ctgtcagaat tggccgaggc tttttgatga tgtgctcgat
    15241 tcaagcggtg ttcaaatgct cggcgcggtg gtaggaccga agcagttagc cggtgggggc
    15301 catgtccggg gcggtggaag caaggtggga gtgtgtcgtc gaaggctgca caggtcgaac
    15361 gatagatgcg aaagcactgc tcgcttagac ttggcaggca ccaagaacgg gggctagaca
    15421 gactccatca caagggtggc gatggaccat gtccgtaccc atggcggtgg tgcatggccc
    15481 atgtgggccg gctggcgatg gcgaggtgtg gctaacgaac aggggagggt tttgatctta
    15541 tcagatgacg cgcggtgacg gtgggggggg ggagggagcc acgggaggga gaggagtcac
    15601 catcaccaca cggccacacg gccaacacgc ccgaggtcgg cacaaccaac gggcttgctg
    15661 ggccagtcga gcagctgcta gtctccaccg ggcccgccga ggtaagcaga gcggcatgga
    15721 tgagaaaaaa aattaaaaat ttaaagctgc gcggaagtgc gcaccgcatg aggcaagagc
    15781 agaggtagcg acgtagcgag gggggcgggg cgggaaaggg cgagggagag ggatggccag
    15841 acacacagag agagggccag agagagagag agagacaccg agagacgggc gaggcagaga
    15901 gcgacggatg gtgcaggatg caagcagcga gaggtcaggt gtctcgcatg cccccgtgtc
    15961 cgtcttgtcg tagctgtcca ggcggtcgtc ttattagcca agctaccagc tgcctacctg
    16021 cgcctgctac ctacgtacgg tgcctgctaa acacaggtgc tccattacgt cttcgacctt
    16081 ggccgtctgg acagaggcat tgcgacgccg gccaccgctg ggacccactc gcaagtccag
    16141 agcctcgctt cccatcttgc ttcgcccttc tctgcccacc caactggctc gctgccggcc
    16201 tgtgccatcg ccggacctgc cacgtctaag catcccgtct tcgtttgcct ggccggcaaa
    16261 gctgtgtggt ctgtcgctgc tgccatactg cagaatcaag accacccgtc cgtctaacca
    16321 atcataacac ttgtgattac accattcacc ccgggggctc aagacgaagt cagggccgcc
    16381 agacctcgca tgaaccgcca aaacacttca cttgctctcg atacttgctt catcgtcgag
    16441 ttggggctcc aacctcctcc gaaccccatc cagagcggta gccctgctgc agatacgcga
    16501 gatgccccaa gaaacaggac ccctgcctgc tctgtccgtc ctgaacagac atgcgaagct
    16561 tctccatgga cccgaccatc tgcaccactt ggttcgctca tcgtcggcgg ctggcggacc
    16621 cgccatcgac ttcctggaac atggagtgaa gaggcgggtc ctgacctacc acgagctaca
    16681 tgtagcaagc gatgctcttg cggcgagcat ccgagcacgt ctagcgagcc tggaatatgc
    16741 ttccgacatc gttccagtcc ttctgcccca atctccagag ctgtacatcg ccttgctcgc
    16801 cgttctaaag gctggcagag cattttgtcc gataggcctc gattcacccc ctgagagaat
    16861 tgccttcatt ctcaaagaca tctcggcagc cattgtcgtc actgctgccg acttccagga
    16921 aaagcttccc tcaccaacct ctgtgcaggt gttgctcctt gacagtgacg agcgtgcaac
    16981 acccatgcct ccagagccag agacgcgcga ctcacgccaa tcgctgttgg catatgttct
    17041 atacacgtca gggtccactg gtcttccaaa ggctgtcagt gtatcgcatc gtgctgtcac
    17101 tcaaagctta ctggcccatg atcaacatat cccacctttc acgcgcttct tacagttcgc
    17161 agcacctaca tttgatgtgt ccatctttga gatatttttc acgctctatc gagggtgcac
    17221 tttggttgga tgcacacgag agaatatgtt gaatgacttg cctgctacca tcgctttgct
    17281 tcaggcagac gctgccgaac tcacgcccac agtagtcagc aacttactcc gaggtcgcga
    17341 cagtgtgccc ggcctccaat tactattgac aattggagag atgctcacaa gagacgtcat
    17401 cgatgagttt ggtggcagcg aaacgcagcc tagtatgctt tgggccatgt acgggcctac
    17461 agaaaccgca atccactgca ctctccaacc tcgcttctcc cgctcattcc caccaacgaa
    17521 tatcggcttt cctttggaga ctgtcatgac catcgttgcg gctcctggct gcacattttc
    17581 ttcaacacac gaccttgaaa tcttatctca gggcgagata ggcgagctag tcattggagg
    17641 ccctcaagtc gccgatgaat atctcaacag atcggagttg acattagctt cattcattca
    17701 tgatccggag tatggctacc tataccgtac gggagataag gctcgactgt gctccgacgg
    17761 aaccattgaa tgcttgggac gtattgcatc aggtcaagta aagctgaagg gacagcgagt
    17821 cgaacttggg gaagttgagc agaccattat gaagattgac aactgccata gtgcagttgc
    17881 agccgttatt caagacactc tggttgcatt ttgtgcaaca aacccttgta cagtgtcgcg
    17941 tgagactgtc caagaaattt gcaggctgtg gttaccaacc tacatgatac ccactggtat
    18001 tgtctttgtt gattgtatgc cgcagcttcc gtccgggaaa gttgacaaga aggctctgga
    18061 aattgagtac ctgagagcac aacgccaatc aaattcttcg gtaggtgaag catgttgtgc
    18121 agaaattctg tgtatcacac ttaatttgca caatattgcc cactttaaag aatcataccc
    18181 aacctcgttt tttatcgcgt agacttgcat tagctgactt ggatacctgg tgtgcagatg
    18241 ctgtcttcca tgaatgagtc agaagattct atcacctcca tcttccaacg catgttcgga
    18301 cgaaagatcg aagacgatga agacttcata aattttgatc tggactcttt gcgatccatc
    18361 cgcctcgctt ctgaaatacg tcagcgaggt tatgaagtcg gtccgattga cattcttgca
    18421 gccaaaaata tcaaaggctt gaagatcctg tgcaatgaaa acaagattga ccatgttaga
    18481 gacacggtcg atgtttatat tgacccgagt tctatttcgg atattcccga gttagagcca
    18541 tatcgcactg acatcgcctg tatactaccc tgcacgccac tgcaagaggc aatgctaacg
    18601 gagacgacta tgagacctag cgcatattgc aattggatcg aggtagaact gtttgagaga
    18661 tacgcgttat cacgaatacg cagtgccatc gaaacccttg tgcaacagaa cgagattctt
    18721 cgcactgggt tttgcatggc caatatgacg tccttacggc taacgaaata tgacatcgac
    18781 gagtccatca agtttgctac cacttcaaga gataccgctg ccgatagagc cgcgacccac
    18841 tttgaatcaa cctcagctcc tgcacccttg actcctgcct cctccgccta ttccagccta
    18901 ggctcgtcgt ttgtgcagat tgtgtggaaa aatgtacatc ctactacagt attcgagacc
    18961 tcttctttct ccaaagccta ttccatcgaa tcagcccaat ctcttctgca tccgttgact
    19021 gtgcagatca acaatacggc agaacatcca cgtcttcttt tccagctgca tcatgccata
    19081 tatgatggtt ggtccttcga tcttatgcta cgcgatttgg atgaattatt gcatggaaac
    19141 ttggtgacaa agcggccgca atatcgcgag ataacgaagc actacttgga aatatccaat
    19201 tcagaccggc tgagcaagag tgcggactat tggcgaaaca ttctcagcgg ctatcaccca
    19261 aggccgctcc cgaatttcaa tggcaatact gtcccttcta caggtcgttg ttcatttcac
    19321 ggtgaatata acattgaccc agtagctctt tccgccggcg caaagaagta tctgattcat
    19381 ccccaggtat tctatcaggc tgctctagcg cttgtcttcg gccagtatat aggcacctct
    19441 gacactgtta ttggaagcgt aacatctgga aggactgtcc ctgttacgcg cgtggaagag
    19501 gttatgggac cctgcattgc cactttgcct tgtcggatag atctgtcctg tacgaccatc
    19561 gaggacttgt tacggaccac gcaccaagcc aatcgggata tgctagagca ttgcgtatta
    19621 ccgctgcgcg atatcgtaaa attatgcgaa ttacatccag gagaacgtgt gttcgatatt
    19681 ctcttggttt ggcaagagtc tctggtttca gccgccaatc gagacctctc ccttcgaaag
    19741 gtcgatagcg ccgacgattc cgaattcaaa atcaccttcg agcttgaacc aagcgaggga
    19801 aagatgttat atcggataac atacgaccct tccacgatac cagctccgca agtcgaaatc
    19861 ttcgcgaaac agatacagca tactgttaag tacttccttg ccaatcaaac tgatacactg
    19921 gatcaagcca agagatcctt caattcagaa gagctctcga tcgcaaattc tcagcccaac
    19981 attcaaactt ttcagcatgg acctgctcat gctgtggaaa aatgggctgc acagctgcca
    20041 gataaagacg ctcttatcat aggttctatc gttgatggaa gcatgagaat cagcgaaaca
    20101 ctatcgtatt attctctcaa cgcccgtgca aaccagctcg cacatgctct aataggtgct
    20161 ggagtcggaa gcgaccagct tgtatgcgtg attctggaaa aatcggtgga tctttacgtc
    20221 tcaatcctgg caattctcaa gataggatct gggtatctac caatcgtgcc aggtacccct
    20281 tcggagcgag tcaaccagat cctgactgat gctgctatca aagtttgtgt atgcgatagc
    20341 aaatttccga aagctattca acgggatgac cttgtgattc ttgaccccca ggacttggaa
    20401 gttgcgaaat atccagagca taatttgata cttccgtacg acggttctca tttggcatat
    20461 gcagtgttta cttcgggtag tactggcaag cctaagggtg tcctcgtaac gcaggacaat
    20521 ctaatgagta acatccacca cctctccaat ctctacccat acaaagagga ttctaagctt
    20581 cttcaatcgt gctcacaagc attcgatgtc tcggccttcg agatattctt ctcctggtat
    20641 gtaggaatat gcttgtgcac agctacgcag gatgatctgt tcttcgatct tgaggctgca
    20701 atcaacatct tggaaataac ccatctaagc cttactccaa cagtggcaag cttggtcgat
    20761 cctgccaata cgccgaaggt tgaatttcta gtcactgctg gcgaagcgct gacggagatt
    20821 gttaagagaa gatgggcggg gaacaagttg tatcaaggta agcactttca gataaatgga
    20881 aggctcagat taggttaaga tggccgatga aaaggctaat ggctatcgtg ttttgatttt
    20941 tgacatgttt tcaacgtaca cttgctgata aaagtatagg atacggtcca tcggagacta
    21001 ctaacatctg tacggtgaag cctagtgtca cagactctga tttgatcaac aacatcgggc
    21061 cagtttttcc aaatacctca ctcttaatcc ttgagccggg gagtgataac attgtcctcc
    21121 gaggtgcagt gggtgagctt tgttttggcg gcgcacaagt cttcaggggt tacctcaacc
    21181 agcctcacct caacgctgca aagcttctcc aaaccacata cggccgtata tatcgatccg
    21241 gtgacctagg gagactattg ccgaatggtg atatcttatc tatagggcgt ctcgatgacc
    21301 aaatcaaaat tcgcggacag cgagttgaac ttggtgagat tacagcatcg atattgaaga
    21361 actcggctgt gcttgattgc gctactgttt tgattgaaga cgaaaacaaa aaccagaagc
    21421 tagtagtatt ttgggttccg aaagatgcca cattaccgca ggatcttcaa tacagcgtcc
    21481 gatacactgc cttttgtgct atcaacccaa gtagttaccg gtcgcaagta caggagatgt
    21541 ttgactctat ttctctgcag ctaccaacgt atatgttgcc aacgcacatc gtgcctatca
    21601 atttccttcc aatgacccct caagcgaaaa tcgacaaggc gatgctgcga aacacattta
    21661 aaagtctcga tcaagtatat ctagaagtca catccatggg aaatgtagtg agccaagaca
    21721 gcggcatatc ttctgcatta catatgaaga ttgcaaaggc actatcacaa actcttaatc
    21781 aacctctgga tagcatcaaa cggagctcat catttttcaa tcttgggttg gattctgtct
    21841 cagcaattca tttcgccaaa ttactgcgag atgcaggttt tcatcatctt cctgtttcgg
    21901 acatcctcaa gaatcctact gtggaacggc tatccgggat acttggagag aatacttttc
    21961 cggactcaag tattccaagg catgaatgta agaatcttta tcctaactga acgacctact
    22021 cttacactga ccacactgca gtagtaatga atgtgttcaa tccagagcag cttcgccaag
    22081 tctactctaa agtcgagggt ctccaagtag atcgcgtatt gccttgtaca ccccttcagg
    22141 aagccatgct atcagtatcg tcatcgtatt cctcattcca ccgggatgag gaacacaccg
    22201 gtggtcgacg tatcggttat tacaacgcga tgacctttgc tgtacatggc aatctagatc
    22261 gcttaaaggc atgctgggaa cgcatggtca acagacatga tatcctacgg actacgttcg
    22321 tacccactga tcatccagag tatgcgttcg ctcaggtgat tttacaacgc gtctcattgg
    22381 tttgggataa aatcgatgcg agcactaacg ttagcattta tgcggcccaa gtaattcctg
    22441 gcttgctgga gttacacaaa ccacccatac gtctagctat tcaaaaagat agcacgtcgg
    22501 agagactagt cttttgctgt catcatgcgc tttacgacgg agtagccata aacactcttt
    22561 tggacgaggt acagagcatc tatttcgacc gaggtctcct ggatactata ccatacgaga
    22621 tttacttgcg tcatatgatg catggtagct cggaagaagc tctggggttc tggaaaaact
    22681 ctcttgcgga ttttgagcca ctatactttc cggatatttc cggaaaggta ctacagcctt
    22741 tccagccaaa cagctgtgtg caaaggacac tacaaacgcc actcagcgtg gcgttgaaac
    22801 aatgccgagc gacatcttgc tcactgttgt ccgaggtaca ggctgcctgg gcaaagctct
    22861 tacattttgt tctatcggac gacagccttt gttttggaaa tgtagtcagt ggtcgcactt
    22921 tagctgagga aggtcttgac cgtttggttg caccgtgttt caacaccctt ccattgcgtt
    22981 tgatttttga cttcagcaac tctaacattg agctgtgcaa gaagctccat gcgctcaacg
    23041 tggacatgct acctttccag ctaacgcccc ttcgatggat tcagtcaaag atacgacaag
    23101 accaaggccc tttgtttgac acgcttgtaa ttctgcaaca gcccagctca cctctagatg
    23161 aatcaatttg gtctttagag ctggatgatg ggcagatgga cttgcccatg gtctgtgaag
    23221 taacccagga tcagaacaat gataagctag tgcttcgact ccatcatcag caaaacttat
    23281 gttcggagga tgatgctaaa attttggcgg aaattttcga taacgccttc cagtcgttga
    23341 ttcgattccc aacagcagcc gcgcatgaca ccttaggata cccagaccga cttctgggcc
    23401 agtcaaacat gaacttccaa gctttcgaaa cttcagataa tgggctccta cattcagcat
    23461 tcgagcgaaa cgcgaacgaa agacctaata gtatcgctct cgattttcgt caccccgatg
    23521 gatgcgtaac ggctctgaca ttctacgcct tgaacagaaa agccaatcag cttgcttatc
    23581 tactggtcca gcatggtata gttccagaag atgtcattcc catctgtatg gcaaaaagac
    23641 cagagtttta tatcagcatt ctcggagtgt taaaagcagg tgcagcattt tcaccagtcc
    23701 accccgatct acctaaggca aggaaaaggt tcatggtttc tgaattgcag ccgaagctga
    23761 tacttggatg tgagagctcc atcgagtggc tggacggtat gcttgtagtc aatgtaacga
    23821 ctatcggcca agttcctgct accaaaattg tcgtaccggg actttcgccc gcaaacaccg
    23881 cctactgttt gtatacatcg ggttccacag gattacctaa agctgtcaat atggaacatt
    23941 gctcaccagt ccaaacgatc gagagttcta gatcgctaat accttgggac catggctcaa
    24001 gacttctgca atacgctgcc attacattcg atatgtgcta ctacgattgc tttctggcgt
    24061 ggacatttgg gttcacacta tgtgctacca gccaagaggc gatgctcaac aatcttactg
    24121 ggtctatcaa tacgttaaaa gtaaaccttc ttgacctcac accatctgtg gcggcagctc
    24181 taaggcggag tgaaatacca ggtgtcaagt ggctctattg cattggagaa acaatgaccc
    24241 ctgaagtggt gagcgaatgg cacggttctt gcgtcaactc atatgggcct acagaaactg
    24301 cattctgtac tacaatcttt ccaacttgcc catctgtgaa aacttcagtc attggtcgcc
    24361 cttttccgac aacttctttt gctataatgc ctattaggga gagcgagcag tacctatctt
    24421 tggtgtcggt gaattgtata ttggtggagc tcagctcgct cgagggtatc atggtcaact
    24481 tcaactcaca gaagagaggt ttgtgcaagc ttatggccag agatactaca aaagtggcga
    24541 catggtccgc atgctggggg atggtaattt tgagtttctt ggacgcatcg atgaccagat
    24601 caagatcaga ggattgcgcg ttgaacttgg tgaaatcaac agaacactca tcggaactga
    24661 tgagatcatc acagctgcaa cgacgcaaat aatgaaaagg aatgacgagc agaaagaaca
    24721 acttgtcgcc tttcttgtgc ttcgatgccc ggccaatgag agcacggagt caaaaattag
    24781 ggttgtggct aagcaaaggg cgaaagacac cttaccttct tacatggtgc cgcaattcta
    24841 tgtattcctt gatcagatac ccaagtccat ggccgggaaa atcgacaaaa aagcattaac
    24901 gagtatcttt cgtgaatcga cagaactcaa taaaagtttt gatgatacgg aggacgatac
    24961 cttcaattac caatggaatc agcgagaaaa catcatccga gatattctgt caaagctgtc
    25021 tggaatttcg aagaacgata ttgggcccag aactaccatc ttccggcttg ggcttgacag
    25081 cataagcgct gtacaaatcg caactgctct ccgtgagcag ggtatgcaag caaatgcagc
    25141 agatgttatg aagcattcga actgtacaga tcttgctaca tatctcgagc gtatatcaga
    25201 cgttaacact ccaaggatca aaccattcga tttcgaggca ttcgaaataa actatagaaa
    25261 tgatattgag agtacctgtg gtattccagg ggatcggatt gaagcaatag tcccttgcac
    25321 gcctctgcag aatagtatgc tatcgcagtt tgttgcaaga gatggagagg tttatttcaa
    25381 cttcatgcgc ctacgcttgg tcgaaggtat caatttggac caactgaaga ccgcctggca
    25441 gacaaccatt cagaagcatc gtatgctacg cactggtttc atgcacgtca atgacaaaag
    25501 cacagctttc gcaatgattc attacgcacc caatgctgaa gttcttccct gggaaactcc
    25561 tacagagtat gtctgtgcaa ccgaagaatg gctgcgtgac tctgcatcga aagcagtaaa
    25621 acacttgcaa agatcaccat ggtgtgtacg cgtgaaagag aataatggga ctatttatct
    25681 tgaagtggcg ctattacatg ccatattcga cgctcaaagc ttacgcctgt tcttcgacga
    25741 cgtcaccgct tcataccagg gcgcacccat gataccagcg aagcctctgg agcccatcat
    25801 tgagcatttc ctctcttctt gtaataacaa acatactgct tcaaataaat tttgggaaaa
    25861 actcggcaag gaagctgttc ccacccgctt tccaaatctg tcgcctctac gcttcgaccc
    25921 agaaccccca gtcacagttc ttaagtcatc atcgatgggt ttaggagagc ttgagactgg
    25981 gtgcatggcc tcaaatatca gtcttcaagc tgcaggcctt gccagctggg cagcactttt
    26041 atctgcctac ttgggagaac cttctgttac gtttggcgta gttctctccg gtcgaagctt
    26101 tgaaggcgca gaatccgttg tatttccttg tattaacact gttccattcg tttgcagagt
    26161 tacaggtcaa cgaggtgaga ttttggacgg agttatgtca ctcgccgccg agctccaaca
    26221 gcaccaattt acaccgctca accaagttca gaaacttatg ggttattctc atgaaacgct
    26281 tttcgattct atattcgcat ttcaaaaagt tgccaaagat gataaagcgg atcaattgtg
    26341 gaccgtcgtg gacgaacagg cttccataga atatccgtta tcaatcgagc ttgagccaag
    26401 aaacgggcga ttggattacc gattgacatt cttacctcac gttctaccga ggaaacaggc
    26461 tgaaattctg ctcgagcagt tagatcactt gttgcaccat tacatattct cgacgtcgag
    26521 cgacgagatc atagatcctg aactctattc aatcatacct cccaaaataa ccagcattcc
    26581 atctgaaatc gaactgctac acgaatttgt agaacagact gcgtcgaaac ggccaaagca
    26641 cattgcattc gaatttgcaa catcaatgca ccacgatact ttcgcaagta gaagctggac
    26701 ttacgctcaa cttgatggcg aaggaaacag aatcgcaaat ctactgattt cgtatggtgt
    26761 aaaacctggt gaattagttg gtatctgttt tgagaaatgc cccgaagcat catttgcaat
    26821 actaggtata cttaaagctg gctgtgcatt cgtcgcactt gaccctggag cgcctaatgc
    26881 tagaaaggcc tacatcatag aggattcatg cgcctcggtc gtgcttacga tgactgctca
    26941 gtctgaaggt tttcagaata acttgggcac ggaaatcata aaacttgacg aggaagaatg
    27001 gcactcaagg tcagctgaaa aaccagtaat tgaacgagat atcgatcctc aggaccggag
    27061 ctactgtttg tatacttctg gtactaccgg tacaccaaaa ggctgcgaga tcacgcatga
    27121 gaatgctgta caggcaatgc tggctttcaa acgcctgttt tcaggtcact gggatgacaa
    27181 ttctcgatgg ctccagttcg cgtcatttca cttcgacgtt tctgtacttg aacagtattg
    27241 gagctggtca gttggaatat gtgttgtttc tgcaccccga gatttaattt ttgaagatct
    27301 agccggatca atcagaacgc taaagatcac acatattgac ctgaccccaa gtctggctcg
    27361 tactcttcat cctgacgacg tcccgaccct tcacaaaggt gtttttatca ctggtggcga
    27421 aagccttaaa caagaaattc ttgatgtctg gggctcacat ggcgtcattt acaacggata
    27481 tggccctact gaagctacta tagggtgcac tatgtatgct cgtgttccca ccaatggcaa
    27541 accgtcgaac attgggcctc agtttgacaa tgtagggtct tacgttttac gaatgaattc
    27601 ggacctaccc gtattaaagg gtggagtggg tgagctttgt gtatcaggtc agcttgtggg
    27661 caagggctat ctcaaccgat ctgagttgac caaggagcgc ttttctcatc ttaaacgctt
    27721 tgatgagcgg gtttatcgta caggtgatct agtaaggtta cattacgatg gaacatttga
    27781 tttcttgggt cgcgcagacg atcaggtcaa actgcgtggc cagcggctcg aaatcggcga
    27841 aatcaacgct gtcatcaaag aaagtgatat cgcaatagca gatattgcta cattaatcct
    27901 gaagcatccg aagcaacaaa aagagcaact agtcactttt attgtaattg aggctggtaa
    27961 gcgaggccag gcgaagatac tactggaaaa gagtggtagt ctgcggaaag ctaaagaaac
    28021 ctgcgaggaa agattaccac cttacatggt gcccactcac tttgtggcct tgagcaccat
    28081 gcctctttcc atcaacaata aagctgaaat acggaagcta aaagagttgt acgaagatct
    28141 gtctgtgaat gatctacatg ttctctcttc gggattacaa gcgagggatg agacatggtc
    28201 gaagcaagag gagaagatcc gcgatgtgat ccagtcatca ttgaatatta ccgatgactg
    28261 cttcactaag gacacgagtt tcttcgagtt aggaatggat tcgatctcca taattggtgt
    28321 ttcaagagcg ttcaagcagg ctggactcca aaatgcagca gcatccgtca tccttaagaa
    28381 tgcgacagtc cgtcgccttg caagggctct atctgacgaa ctggctgcga aaaatgcaca
    28441 aggctctatc atttcagtgc aacaatcgat tgtagcacta caacatcgac acaaacgcac
    28501 tgtggcagaa acgttgttta caaattcctt gaatgtcgag gcgcttgctc cgtgtactcc
    28561 gttacagcaa ggtatgatag caaagtcttt gaaaaccagt aatggacttt actataatag
    28621 cttccgcttt cgactccatg atggtgtcaa tattaacaag ctgcgcgatg catgggacga
    28681 agtcattgca tcggtacaaa tcttgcggac ggtcttcata aagacagatg atggatttgt
    28741 gcaggctgtg cttcggaatt ttgtgtcagt tgttgaaaaa atcgaattct catcagcaga
    28801 tccattggaa gttcaattag cgaagaagcg ggaggactgg atcaatctaa atcggacaca
    28861 catcaaaaag cctctagaag tgctcgttgc cgataatgca gtcggtaata tgttagtagt
    28921 gcacatgttt cacggcatct acgatggaaa cagcataaat cttgtattcg gcgcggtatg
    28981 gaatgcctac agagaccgag ccatcagtac cggccctgca tttcactccg ttcttcctta
    29041 tggaccgctg cgacctaact ctgatgccag cctcttttgg tccaagcatc tcgcagatcg
    29101 agaatttcga cagcttccca cagttggtaa taggcctgga gacaatgttg tagttgtgac
    29161 acgggacgtt catcatctct caaacataca tgcgattagg cggaagctca acgtcacagc
    29221 acaagcaatc gtgcaatcct gctgggctat tatcctccac caatatcttc ggacaacagt
    29281 cacattgggc acaatcatat caggacgcaa cattgacttc gaggatgccg acaaagtgat
    29341 cggtccactg ttcaatacga taccatacca gtactgtgca cagcgattcg agacttggaa
    29401 atcggtaata aagcaaacac acgagttcaa tgtagctgcc catccatacc aacatacacc
    29461 cctgcgagat atcatgaaat ggctaaagcg tggccctgat cagccactct ttgataatct
    29521 cttcgttttc cgaatcagcg gagaggatga agaacataca gagaacgatt tgtgggccct
    29581 acaggatagt aaggcagatg cagactaccc tcttgctatt gaaattgaac aacggagcaa
    29641 gggaacactt gcaataacat tagtagctca gggtcatgcc gcaaatctgg agatcgcgac
    29701 ccagcttctt caacgttacg aagaagctct acgacaggcc attgaagacc cagataggcc
    29761 tatagaaaca tttgccatgg aaaacggaaa gggaaccaat gaaaccctcg tcgacacata
    29821 caatgttgag tcaaacctac ctagccgtac cacggacttc atgtgggtta gccacgcaga
    29881 gtcaattaga ttggaaattg ccgagcttgc gggagtacga accgaagagg tcgacgcgaa
    29941 tacttccata tttgagcttg gtcttgacag tattgatgct atcaagttat cttctaagct
    30001 aagaagacat ggcattgatc ttgcagtcag cgacatcatg cgtaatctga gcattgataa
    30061 tatgatgcgc catattgccg taccgaaagc taagaaacac gaacagcctt ctgatatgat
    30121 ttacaaatca gtcaagaaac agctcgaatt gcatcttcga cgtcgtggac tgaccgaagg
    30181 cgtcgaacac attttacccc tcacgccgtt gcaagaggct atgatagtgg agatgacagc
    30241 ttctggttat acgagatatt ataatcacga tgtgctgaaa ctgcaacacg gagtcgacac
    30301 ggagcggatg agggaagcat ggacagcggt cattaaaaat tcgccaatcc tacgaacttc
    30361 attcatcttt gtggatgatc ccggaataaa tctttcatat gcgcaggtcg ttagatctga
    30421 accacacgac ttctggcaat attcaaccct tgatcatgaa cccgatttta tctccatttt
    30481 ggatggtatc aaagaagaag caaaagccag agaaacttcc gagcctttat ttcatgtccg
    30541 tcttttcagc acacctcgcc atacatatct agttttatcg attgcacatg ccttatacga
    30601 tggattttcg cttggcctct tgcattccga tgttcataaa gcatataacg gtacctttca
    30661 accacgtcca agctacgagc cagctcttca taagatcctg gtgacgtccg gtgttgacgc
    30721 tgcagcattc tggcgtgatt atctgtctgg tgctaaggcg tcatcttttc cccgccgccc
    30781 tgggtctaca ttccagcttg tgcatcgaaa acaaaaaatc agcgaactat cccttgataa
    30841 gattgtattg ttcacgaaaa accagaacat cacactagaa atgctaggcc aagcagttca
    30901 cggtgcgacc attgcttcat ataccaagtc gctggacgtc acattcggct caatcgtatc
    30961 tggccgcgac gacgatagaa tgtccaagct tcttttccct accatgaaca ccgtcgctat
    31021 acggattgtc ctccatgcaa atcggggtaa tatgctgcaa tacgtgcgcg agaactcatc
    31081 aaacatcaaa cagtgtcagc atttcccctt cgcaaagcct tatccctagc cggcacgaac
    31141 gggaatttat tacaaagtct cttcatatac caaaggagtt cgagcaccca gattgaacag
    31201 cctgcaaatc tatatgagag tgtccatggc cgtagtgatg tcgagtatcc ggtctgcgta
    31261 gagatggaag ttgctaaaaa taagctggta tggcgatgcg cagtcaagga taatgttttt
    31321 gatgaagcag gtactcaagg actacttgat aggcttgatg aagtactcaa ggccattttc
    31381 accagaccag atgctccggt tattgatttc accgttgatg gaagttccat atgtggctta
    31441 ccagcgttca cggatgcgca gtcaggtcgc tcagagcgta aagagtctat caatcccaat
    31501 aattatcagg aaccaaagtg gattccggag tcttcggcgg caaaaatcat tcgggaagta
    31561 ctggctcttg tttctcagac cccagaaaag gatatcactg cagacatgac ggtctttcac
    31621 attggtctgg actccatcag cgccattaaa gtcacctcgc tgctccgcag gcgcggcatt
    31681 gttctcagtg tgagcgaaat gctgagagct ggcaccgtgg aaggaatttc gcgtattgtg
    31741 gatgagaaga tagttgacga cgagggcgac gaagatgtcc tcgatgatat gtttccagtg
    31801 tccattcagg catttgtgat tcgcagagcc gggatcgaag agaaagacct tgagtacatg
    31861 ctacctgcaa ccgctggcca aatctacatg ctctctatgt ggctcaactc tcacggttcg
    31921 ctattctacc ccgagtttga ctatcgtatg gagggtaccg tttcttttca aaccattcag
    31981 caagcctgga agtcggtggt tgcgcaaaat acaatcctac gtacatcttt ctgtgcgagc
    32041 agttatgaac atattccata tgctcagctt atcatgcgca aagtcgaaac caacgtaacg
    32101 gatatttcca cggcaacact ccaggaggtg gccactctca aggccaaggt ttcggcaaaa
    32161 caaccatacg cccatctctt tgtaaccagg attggatcaa caactgcatg gaatatacaa
    32221 ctaaagatcc atcacgcact ctacgatggt gtcagtcttc agcttattgt ccggcagctc
    32281 caagatcatt gcaatgcagc agccgaagtt gtagtaccca gccagacaat agcagatgtc
    32341 atagcagcaa catctactcg aattgcgatc gaaaagcgca aatcattctg gacgacttat
    32401 ctcaaaggtc ttgagcaacg taacctgcat caacccacca ccctgccagc cttgcgtacc
    32461 gaaattttta aaccagctct cttcgacttg gggagtctag aatcacgggc tcacaatcac
    32521 gggctgacaa tacagtctct cttcctggcc gtgtgtgcga aggtctacgc cggcctcgca
    32581 aatactgact cgtcgaaaga cactgtaatc ggtttgtacc tcgccaatcg ctctctgtca
    32641 agtcgtaccg atttgcatca agctgtcgtt cccacggtta atcttgttcc gcttcgcgtc
    32701 ttaaaacctg taggaacaaa cgttttcgaa atggcggcgc agattcagca cgacatacag
    32761 gagatcaatg cgccggcaaa cgcatcagct agcctttggg agatcagaga gtggacaaat
    32821 gtggaggtcg attgctttgt caattttttg aagctgccta cgccagagga aagtcgcgac
    32881 gacgagatta agcttgagca agcggggcat tggggcgagg aactcgccaa ggtcgttgaa
    32941 attacggaag gcgccgtgac gccgccgagg gatttggtgg atagtcgtgt aaatggagct
    33001 tacttggtga gtctgcgtat tcaacgatga aatacgagaa ggttgcaata ctgacaagtt
    33061 tcagcacgca ctcgatatcg aggctacagt gacgaacgga gcactcgacg tgggtatttt
    33121 tgcaccggca gaaatgctcg ggttggaaga aggtaaggag ctgttggata gtattcagac
    33181 gaactgggaa cgaattaatg cggcatcgtc acgacggtag attctcaaac tgctctggat
    33241 actttcgaaa tactagaaac tccaaataaa tactgtttat ggctttcatg acttcgattc
    33301 tgatgcatgg gagattagtg tccaatctcc atcttgacag tgcccagtcc atgccaaacc
    33361 atatctccca tccagattat ggtgtttata atcgcccaaa gacacctagt acggttgcca
    33421 atctgttgac atgcaggaaa gctgtgacag caacatttcc ccacatgatc tcattgtact
    33481 cattgaaatt ccagaatacg gccgggccca tagccttgta attcgcaagc atgtgtccca
    33541 agtctcccgc agccgcaatc aacagatatc cctttgtgat gcgcttctca cgcgttacta
    33601 ctgtgcagag tatagcaaca ccgacgagca ggaggaatat gctgcctaac gagtaggaga
    33661 gcaggagcgc agcgtcgggc acggcgagag gcgccgtggg cagttgtttt gtgacaaagt
    33721 tgctagggga attccatgcg gcactccaac caagcacgct gtgaggcgtt agtgggtgga
    33781 ttacgaggta tcggaagacg gacagagaga caggctcgat ataagtgaac aaaagagcgg
    33841 gccaaacggg gagggtggtt ccgagtgcca tctcgtttgc ggaacacgag gttgggagac
    33901 gaaaagggcc agttagacaa gattgataat gagagacgcg cagacacctt tcgcatgggc
    33961 ggtgttccgt ggttggtcat gtgtgcgaca tgcggtcggg atcgttccga tggtagcgca
    34021 tccttcgcgt aacgagggac caaactccct atttggttac tgttttgcgc aaccttgatc
    34081 agtgtcatca atacatatag aagcgatcat gttttcccac aaaagtagtc ctacatggtg
    34141 ccgggcaaat actgtttgat ttgaattggg caagtcgtgc cggttatgca cggactgacc
    34201 atgaactggc aagtaaccag ttcctatgtg ctgtgtcaac catgactcga ctgctctgac
    34261 tatgtgacta tggcagcatg gtgacatatt cacgagttga caagagtatg gtaaattcat
    34321 gattcatcta ccaggcctat ttgcctggcg tatctgccag gaaccttggg ccatgccaca
    34381 cgaaaagatg catgtaatcc gtgacctgaa caccgcttcc agccgccaac gttgctcgtt
    34441 ccggcgctta cttgagagga atgaaacgag agctgtgggt agctccaata ccggggcgac
    34501 cgtgcttgac agggcggctg caagaattag tccttggccg cagagcatga cttcaggatg
    34561 acctactatg agatggagaa ctcggcaagg tagtggccga ccatctcggg cttgatctcg
    34621 acctggttga actcctttcc gctgtatacg gccacgacac tgccgatcat ctcggggaca
    34681 acgatcatat cacggaggtg ggtcttgact gcagcgggct tctcgttggg cggggcggcg
    34741 gcctttgcgt tgcggagctt cttgatgagg cttgttgctg tcagcgttgc aattgaagga
    34801 attcgcaaca aacgggagta tttaccccat gggcttgcgc ttcagacccc ggttcatgcg
    34861 ccggcggaca cgcgcgtgca tgacatcgcg cagctcctca gaggagaggt caaggagctg
    34921 ctcgagggaa acgcctcggt aggagtaggt gcggaaagtg cgcttcttct tgagctcggc
    34981 agccgcggtg gcatcctaat ctccagggtc agaatacata acacaaccag gacatggtca
    35041 cttgcgtatt cggtgtccgc catggtgtct tagtgggacg ttgttgtcgt ggtcgtggtc
    35101 ggagtcgtaa tcgtggccgt ggcgcgagta tgagagtttg ggcacttgtg ctgtgcgcgt
    35161 gactaagcga gaattaagcg agaattaggt aagtggtgca cgtgacagct tggttgcaca
    35221 ggtgcccggc caacaagcat cgaacagctg gagacacagc tcgtagatgg acatgagatt
    35281 catatcgact ctgagaggca tgatcattgc tgtgattgaa gctgatgtgc agctatgtat
    35341 ccgggccgga tacctaggaa cacctggtgg tggtaggcga caggggtgtg gacgagacta
    35401 gtcgctccca tcgacatcct atagtaccca tacaacgcag catggacgga atcgaacctg
    35461 acaactcggc aaacgcccag agcgcgagct gatctagccc ggccacattc tccacggcaa
    35521 tggtatcttc ggggaatcga ttgaaaccgg attctaattg atgtagatcc aagtcctaca
    35581 ctcgcgatag cacctctgtg cttttagcga tatcgcaact gccatagtgc aaacagggtg
    35641 caccacttgt ccaagcaggc ttccttcttg tcgcctttgg gaaaacccga aatccccgat
    35701 cccactctct gaatcccggc taagtctagt gtgaggagtg gggacgtggc atggacactg
    35761 gagacctcga gatggtgctc tgtgcaaaag agtgaagcgt atgtaatacc gttaattttg
    35821 gcaagcttcc atcgagaagc agttgaaacc tctgatacat gggcgtgtag ctcagtggta
    35881 gagcgcccgc tttgcattta gcctgcggga ggtctagggt tcgatcccct acccgtccaa
    35941 aaccgaggct ccaatacgga gcacaatttt gatatttcct tttttttcgc ttttcgctgc
    36001 tgagcaacga gtcccctggc atctcatagc gtaacacttg cggcggcggc gacgacgccg
    36061 acttggcact cccaggcact atcgattagg cgggagaccc ttttgttgtt gcacgacaca
    36121 accacggcta caatgaagct ccgcagcggc agcggtcacg catggcagac ggctgtgctt
    36181 cttttttcgc tggctggcgc agcgcatgcc tctctcggcg accgtcttca tgaattcagg
    36241 gattgtttgc aggtgtgcat cggcttctcc accccaacgc agcttgcatg tgcacgctaa
    36301 cacgcttcac agatctgcca gaaagcaaac tgcggcaatg accccacgcc gatacgtacg
    36361 ggctgctcca atccatctct gctcatgcag gaagctcgtg cagaacgctc atcttcacag
    36421 cccttcaccg tcgcctgctc ctctgggact gccccgccga atgcgactac acctgccaac
    36481 acgtcgtgac cgaccttcgc ctcgcccgtg acccgcccta catgcagcct gtgtatcagt
    36541 tccatgggaa atggcctttc taccgcttcc ttggcatgca agagcctttc agcgtcatct
    36601 tctcgctgtt caactacctg gcccacggct ggggcatgca ccagatccgc gacaagatac
    36661 cgccttccta cccgctgcgc aaatactacc tcgccttcgg ctacttcggc ctcgtgagct
    36721 ggatgttcag catcatcttc cacacgaggg atttcaatct aaccgagaag ctcgattatt
    36781 ttgctgctgg cgcccaggtt ctgtacggca tgtacatggc tgcaatccgc atctttcgcc
    36841 tcgagcggag cgaacccatg agacagagcg tcttgcgagt ctggaccacc gtctgcgtga
    36901 tcctttacgc catgcacgtc acctatctca ccctctggaa gtgggactac acgtacaaca
    36961 tggccgccaa cgtcgcagtc ggcgtcatac aaaacctact gtggggcggc tttagttttg
    37021 tgcagtacag gagaatgggg agggtatggg ccatgtggcc gggcttcatt gtcgcctgga
    37081 tcatcctggc catgagcttg gagctgctgg atttcccgcc gtggatgggt atgctggatg
    37141 cgcacagctt gtggcatctg gggaccgtgg gcccgactgt ctggtggtat aagtaagtgt
    37201 tgtagtggtc agggccaagt gagagtgctg accacgccta gtttcctgct caaggacgct
    37261 caacaagatc ttgcaggtag gcggttcaag cagtagaaac ttctcgcacg tgctgtcttt
    37321 gcatgcatgt tttcttgttt gttgtcgcag aaacaccgca aagaactaac tctcttccag
    37381 ccccgcgcaa agataagaat tgaggagaca gcccgtcacg actactgtcg aggactcttt
    37441 tccatcttcc atgttcgtta ttacttgaat aaagtctctt accacacaaa aaaattctat
    37501 ccgtcttgcg caaaacatat gaggctgttc acggtgctgc ccgggttaaa atccgttaaa
    37561 ctgtaacgtc aatatgagaa caaggcttta gccggcaatc taaattccta agaggtcatg
    37621 tacaagccca taataggaag ctcaattgtg gtcaatcgaa ccattgcccc tctcattctg
    37681 tagatcaaaa tgtggggtcg ttgactatag agaaacctgc atcggcgctc ggaacaatca
    37741 tcggtccatc ttcacctgca ctgttctctc ttgacgaaaa tgttcctaca tatgtcgact
    37801 acaagcagtg aatcagcagc acatgttgtt caagatgagc tttttcgcct tgcccatagt
    37861 cttgcttttg caccttattg ctaccatcgc gttcgctgta cccactgcca gctcaaacat
    37921 ccgcaccatt tacctcttca aagacggtac gctcactgcc catatataat gactattcta
    37981 gctgcctctg gcttttgaat agattttgta gcatttgttg cctagtctgg tcatactgct
    38041 ccgaatacaa ctgacacgct tattttgcat cacagtgcta aaatccaaca cgacggcatt
    38101 gaccacctcc tcctttacaa cactcgtgag taagtgacat ctaaagacta tatatatgtc
    38161 gtttgtacat gttggcgtaa aacagttcag actgtacctg cctgggctga cttattggca
    38221 ccaagtcttc ggcatcggta ttctcgatga cggcagcatc aagtactact ccaacacgcc
    38281 cggatcgtct gatgttgtcg tcgcctctgg tggtgcttat gttggcggtg atgcactagc
    38341 tgcaaaagtg aaaggtttca aggctgcagg ctcgtccgtt gaccgtgtcg agatatgcat
    38401 gaactctcaa cacgtcaaag acctgatggc taagcctggt tcaggtacag atacaccttt
    38461 ggcaagaaac tttgccacgc tgaaggaggc ttggggattg gacgctgtga acaatgacga
    38521 tgagagtttg tacgatgtcg cctccactgt ttcatttgcg aagatgctag gaaaactcgg
    38581 ttataagtac acgattgctc cgtatacgaa catcaatttc tggatttcgt tgcggacaca
    38641 agttaaccaa ggtttgtcgg aacctaactt gctgctcgac cgtgcgtacc tgcagtgcta
    38701 cgatggtggt gcaggtaacg atccatctag ctgggcaaac aggctgggcc tgaaggtcgt
    38761 gccgctggtt tggtaagttc ggagagtata tggttcgaaa gaagaaatgg ctaatttaat
    38821 ttcgaagggt tacaaacgat tcgaaaccga gttatggaac cacaccaaca gcagcaaaga
    38881 caaagttcaa caactggaag agtaccggtg gggttgcagg cgggggttat tggaacgatt
    38941 acgatatcga gaagatgaag ttgtcctacg ccgaatacgg tagtgcattg gctagtgtgt
    39001 ttccttgagc cagttcgagc actcttgcat agtcttagga atattggcaa cgtcaagtag
    39061 ggccatgaga tcattaaagc gcggatagta gttgtagtca tgtaacgatt gcttctatct
    39121 aagaaagaac cccagctatg gcatcattcc tggtgaatac aatagatttt ttgtcgtgaa
    39181 tggttcttgg tcctcaaaat agggtttgaa ttccctgggc ggagcatgat ctaagagcca
    39241 tttggcgacg taggactagg ttcatcaatg atttacctca aagtggaaca tccatagaaa
    39301 tccacctact ttagatttgc actggtgcat tacatgatat ccatcgatat caatctcgtc
    39361 gagcgtagga tcaacaggtt cgaccgtcaa gtcagcctgg caagctaccg tctggcgcaa
    39421 gtagtcgaag caatgcatca aatgggggac cgttgcttga aaggatgctt tactggtggt
    39481 aggtcgttgg ttgccaaagg tgtctgcacc gtacagtgga ctttcattgc ctttgtatac
    39541 gagttcccag aacgccctgc gtatgacttt caaacaatga tgttggtgcg cccaagtaac
    39601 gatataaaca ttgtcatgcg gtttgctcga gtcgttggag gggaatcctg gtgccaaacc
    39661 tagtctctct ggatgattaa actgcaccca gcccgtgtgg cctgggacta cgtcttccca
    39721 aagagcattt gattccttag tgacaccctg ttcaaacgac atgttcttca aagtcatcac
    39781 tttctctaat gggactatac ctcccgttag cttttatatg ggggagcgcg gttcgctgca
    39841 aaaatgaaaa ttgcatgaag cttacaaact ggaaaggcct cgttcttcag aagaaacatg
    39901 gagttggtaa acaggaaaag attctcagtg atgattaggc acaccaggat gtatacgaag
    39961 gtctgagatc ggcgatacca ggggacagct tcctgagtgt gggaagatgt ccactcgtgg
    40021 tcagtcagcg gtagtttttc accttcttcc tcttggatag tgacatatgt ttgttgcgaa
    40081 cgtcgctgcc accatggcgg taggatattt gagagcgaca ttatgagatg atgaaatttc
    40141 tttgagcgta tttggaggtt ggtaggtacg ttttaacatc aaaatagtag cagtaatgta
    40201 tgtataaact agcgagggca acttattctc ttattgagac caaaaatagg tctcaatagc
    40261 catcacaaag tcacagatgt tgccaagcct atcacactgg ggttagggga actctaggcg
    40321 cggaacatcc taaagtggct gaaccagctt gaacaacaga caaaggatct caggcgagcg
    40381 ccacacaacg ccagatagga gctagtcctg aggaggaacg tcaagcagac ttagttttct
    40441 tctacttgat ttaaagacga acagcagggt taataaataa cctcgatcac tagttttatt
    40501 catcatcgcc gaacaacgtg gatacatcag cctggccttg taccaatact cgctcggtcg
    40561 agagcaaacc cagtgcagca atgttgggcg ttcagagtca aactatgatt tgtccgggac
    40621 acattcttca gtaaacgaca agctctggta gaccgccttc aagcttctct attaggaagt
    40681 tccacctttt cagattttcg attgatgttc gtcatagacg gcctgttgtg ccgtgataaa
    40741 tagattggtt ggccaccaat agccggtcat actagtctcg gctcgtgctt cctcgagaaa
    40801 ctgccccacc tataaacaat cacaattgcc tgcggagagt agaccatgtg cgccgcttta
    40861 ccgatgcata cgtggcgcca gctttgcgct gtggtcttag ttgacttgtg ggttacattg
    40921 ctgatttctg aggtcagaac ccgccttgcc cggtaattcg aaaaggaagg ttcgcttacc
    40981 acgccattaa tagaaaagtg ttatatatcc ggtaccacgg tcgattgata tgacaacaac
    41041 ctcgctgaag tagccagagt cgctgggatc gccacggcct acgaatacac aatccagaac
    41101 agtacatatc aatggatgat cttaaacctt ttggctatcc agtcgactgg atcaaagatg
    41161 ctcgattgct cgaagtccca gagcgtgctc ggaatttgct tgaggagtac tctggcattt
    41221 cttctaaaga gctcatggat catatcaatg gagtcgtgag tgatacaccg aaactgcacg
    41281 accgcattgt catgctcaca gttgcaaaga gagccaaagc tttagaaacg gtacgcgtta
    41341 ctgcctcatt attctatcgg ctcacgtttg cttttagtat ccctatccgt gcttagggca
    41401 ttaccgtttt ctggacattc aaacagttcg ttcgcctgct tattctgaaa ttctttctcg
    41461 catcatccgc ggtgccacct ttcttgacct gggctgctgc ataggccaag aactgcgaca
    41521 actggcttca gacggagctc ccccaacttc cctctttggt gcggatattt ccccggaatt
    41581 cttcgacgta ggctatgcac tgttccgtga taagcctgta tttagcggaa ggttgttaca
    41641 agctgacatc tttgacgaca atacccccct cacaacattg atagataata tcgacatcat
    41701 atggactgcc agcgtgatcc acctctgggg ttgggagaaa cagcgtgagg ctctgattgc
    41761 aatgctgtcg ctcgtggata gaggaccgga tccattgatt gcggggcgct tcatgggttt
    41821 cactaaacct ggcgactata tgtttgagtc taaagggaag aaagagagct tttaccgaca
    41881 taatgctcaa tcgttcagag agcttttcaa agaagcaagc gaacgatttc cagggtggga
    41941 acttgaggtg gagtcaccaa aatggcaaga aacattgaag atacacacaa aagacgagcc
    42001 aggaaagacg tgggatgtgc aaattaaatt tgtggcgcga cgcagaagaa acagtgccga
    42061 aattcaagaa aggaaataac agtgacaaag acatttgaaa ttggataggc ttcaaatcga
    42121 gttcttattt ggtctgctat tgtctagtgc cggaatgctc tgcccagggc ctcacgacgg
    42181 caattgaaca aaaaaaacgt agttaccaga ttctcccgtt acgccaccgt gtgaccacac
    42241 ccgctaaaag aacgcacacc acccaatata cattgccgcc aaattcatgg gatctgtcgc
    42301 ctgccggatt agactgtcga catagccctc tacactcaat ggaacacttt cacccctaac
    42361 aaatccacct aacttccctt tcacgatctc caaaacttct tgtgggctct cgggaacacc
    42421 tggtattctt ctcttttttt accacccaga aagtctgcag ttggatcgtg cacaaatgtt
    42481 tcaaggattg tgattagtgc atcttcatgc tgacgcaaca acgagtatgt tagctcggcc
    42541 gtcttgcgga aagggccttc aatccccgca ggacccatgg cgttgaccat gttgtgcgtc
    42601 agtcgaaatg gcactagctc aggcttttca aaggtgagac ctttatcgaa aaggcagttg
    42661 aaatcaacat ggaaagttcc gccgttacct tcttcgagga ggacattttc gccatgacgg
    42721 tcgcctagac cgagcacatg acccacgata ctcatgacag cgcaggacct agtgtatcgc
    42781 aatcttgcgg caaaccaagc ttcaggctca ggaaatgact caacgaacca ctgatgcagc
    42841 acaggctgga attttgcaag tatcctgtgc gtgaatatgt gagtgttttt agggtctgca
    42901 catgcttcat ttaacagcat acggatttct tgatagtcga tgctgatgcg cttttggcga
    42961 taaagacgga taataatgtc gcgcatcggc ttcaggccct cgacccattc gatggtcccg
    43021 cactcctcgt tgagtggtgt gacaccatac gttttgatgt aaagtcgacg cttgctggcc
    43081 tcaatatttt tcgtcaaagc gcgattgatc atggcgttga attccattag acgctggtct
    43141 ttgcgaagat catcttttgg tttgcagaga aggccatatg agcgtccgtc agagccgcgc
    43201 acggtaattt tgcgggggcg ctgtaacgaa gacaagacaa gaacatcgtc tttgaattcg
    43261 gctatcgtga caacgtctga cgggaagggg ttgtgcgcac ggatcagtcg actgtcgttg
    43321 gtggaaggta ggataggggt cattgtggat tcgataggta caaccagagc acagggtgca
    43381 agtttcgtgt tgaagcgcaa gtctttggac agactcacat gtgagattct ttgctcaacc
    43441 ggggtgtcac aggctgaaag cagagcatcg gcgagacgtt gaccatgtgt gatcaagctc
    43501 ttgagctcga tgaccccgtt tttgcgctta gagtgatcct atatttagtt agcaggttgt
    43561 aggtgccgtg ttaccgctgg aatcttgaca tattgttatg aattgtaaca aaacctcaaa
    43621 caaccatttt caggctgttt gcgatccggg ctattctatg gaagggggtt tccagaactt
    43681 cgttcggtga agtagttggt acttactcgg agtttctgga gtatgccacc ccctctggca
    43741 cgtcggtcat cttgttgaga gttctggaca gctagaagac cccacaagga ttgttgtggg
    43801 tactgcgcag tgaccttaat aatgatgagt tggaggacgt cccagacact cttattcggg
    43861 tgactgattc gggtgatgat ttgtgggaat gcagtaaacc atgggtaggc aggcatgcgt
    43921 tcgctcgcat accgcttgac ataggcattg atatgttcga gatgcttcac cctgtgttga
    43981 tggaggtcct tgtccttttg taccctggac tgcgaattca tcatttccat gcccatatcc
    44041 aaccaaagag tgagaatctt tgggatagtt tggtaatagt acttagaccc atatacagtg
    44101 gatcgaatat agttttcgat gaccaacttt gttagttctc cagctaagaa attgcttgct
    44161 tgtttggcaa ctggtagtgc tttttctgtt tcatatagct tgagataata cctgccgagg
    44221 tagtaatgcc ccttgtccca ctttggaaag gtcatgatcc ctttggcgta ttcttcttta
    44281 agcacaagac tttgagtctg ccctgcccta tctagccatt tggcaagtaa tagctgagca
    44341 tgacacttta ctctattcgc tgattgcaga aggtcaccat tggtagttgt agataccgag
    44401 acgctgacgt ctataggtgg catatctctc gttgcgaacg aattggtagc gagggcgccc
    44461 cgaaggttct gtatggcttt gcggtgatgc ccctccctcc aaagcatttt ggaatattcg
    44521 atcttggagg catcgtctcc taactgtgcg gcatgcatga tagaattaaa cgctgccgac
    44581 gcaaaatctc ctttccgcgc taatcgcgct gtcgttagcc acgcggaagc tatgtcgagc
    44641 ttattgaatt cgaacctgca cttcattaat ttataaccat tggtagtata cctacaaacg
    44701 tactgtgaca ggtgcatgac ggctcgtcga atcccaagca agtactgttt gtcagacgtg
    44761 tatgcgccga ggaggtccaa ccgcctttct aaattctcga agaggatatc tcggccttgc
    44821 gtatgatctg agagaccact gatagcttca agctcataaa gtgtgtgtag cttaacaaga
    44881 tgatcgtgag aattgtgcaa tgatgcagtg atggatggcg acaacccgtt cgccaaggtt
    44941 actcgtagct cgtccaccgt ctgtttgaag ctgttcgctt tgccataacg taatgcaatc
    45001 aaagctttac caatgccgac attgaaatct gcagaagagg ctgcaaattg tcctggggct
    45061 ttggtcaaga ttcgttccag ttggtcccat tttcccgttg accacgctgc ctctaccgca
    45121 aagggcaaag tgttcgaaga gacaaattgt gaagcatgga atccgtcaat gtagttcagg
    45181 atcgcatcta taggcactga ttagacacta gccatcactt ttcaaccatt tgcgcctacc
    45241 atattgacca gattctttca agcaggtcaa aagattgact tgcgtttccg ggtcgttggg
    45301 tttttctgca agagcgagtt cataccaggt ttgggcagct gtccaccgtc cagctttcct
    45361 gtgctccatg atctgctgct ctgggtttag aacaagcaaa tgtgcggata taccttctat
    45421 gctgtccggt tcatcgatct gtgcatatat atgttggagg tgctgcagca tctcatcctg
    45481 gacaaaatct tcacccgacg tatcagcttt gcattgctct tcccgataat actgctccca
    45541 atggaacagc gcgcgtgcat atgagccgca ttccaccgct ctcttggata tcacctttgc
    45601 tggaattagt tgcagtaatt gttccacggc actgaattgc ttgatcgctt cgatctcctc
    45661 gactt
//
