# Supplementary material for: A draft genome of the ascomycotal fungal species Pseudopithomyces maydicus (family Didymosphaeriaceae)
Source: bioRxiv preprint, doi:10.1101/2022.11.26.518055, version 1 (2022-11-29)
Supplement: Supplementary Results [file 518055_file09.zip › antiSMASH_download/contig_23.region001.gbk]

LOCUS       contig_23              24537 bp    DNA     linear   UNK 01-JAN-1980
DEFINITION  contig_23.
ACCESSION   contig_23
VERSION     contig_23
KEYWORDS    .
SOURCE      
  ORGANISM  
            .
COMMENT     ##antiSMASH-Data-START##
            Version      :: 6.0.1
            Run date     :: 2022-03-15 04:58:58
            NOTE: This is a single cluster extracted from a larger record!
            Orig. start  :: 0
            Orig. end    :: 24537
            ##antiSMASH-Data-END##
FEATURES             Location/Qualifiers
     protocluster    1..24537
                     /aStool="rule-based-clusters"
                     /contig_edge="True"
                     /core_location="join{[111:4537](-), [60:89](-)}"
                     /cutoff="20000"
                     /detection_rule="cds(Condensation and (AMP-binding or
                     A-OX))"
                     /neighbourhood="20000"
                     /product="NRPS"
                     /protocluster_number="1"
                     /tool="antismash"
     proto_core      complement(join(61..89,112..4537))
                     /aStool="rule-based-clusters"
                     /tool="antismash"
                     /cutoff="20000"
                     /detection_rule="cds(Condensation and (AMP-binding or
                     A-OX))"
                     /neighbourhood="20000"
                     /product="NRPS"
                     /protocluster_number="1"
     cand_cluster    1..24537
                     /SMILES="NC(C(C)C)C(=O)O"
                     /candidate_cluster_number="1"
                     /contig_edge="True"
                     /detection_rules="cds(Condensation and (AMP-binding or
                     A-OX))"
                     /kind="single"
                     /product="NRPS"
                     /protoclusters="1"
                     /tool="antismash"
     region          1..24537
                     /candidate_cluster_numbers="1"
                     /contig_edge="True"
                     /product="NRPS"
                     /region_number="1"
                     /rules="cds(Condensation and (AMP-binding or A-OX))"
                     /tool="antismash"
     CDS             complement(join(61..89,112..4537))
                     /NRPS_PKS="Domain: AMP-binding (41-436). E-value: 6.5e-88.
                     Score: 286.8. Matches aSDomain:
                     nrpspksdomains_input.path1.gene1_AMP-binding.1"
                     /NRPS_PKS="Domain: PCP (573-641). E-value: 7.2e-14. Score:
                     43.6. Matches aSDomain:
                     nrpspksdomains_input.path1.gene1_PCP.1"
                     /NRPS_PKS="Domain: Epimerization (662-942). E-value:
                     5.6e-20. Score: 62.3. Matches aSDomain:
                     nrpspksdomains_input.path1.gene1_Epimerization.1"
                     /NRPS_PKS="Domain: Condensation_DCL (1124-1416). E-value:
                     4.4e-46. Score: 149.1. Matches aSDomain:
                     nrpspksdomains_input.path1.gene1_Condensation_DCL.1"
                     /NRPS_PKS="type: NRPS"
                     /Name="input.path1.gene1"
                     /gene="input.path1.gene1"
                     /gene_functions="biosynthetic (rule-based-clusters) NRPS:
                     AMP-binding"
                     /gene_functions="biosynthetic (rule-based-clusters) NRPS:
                     Condensation"
                     /gene_functions="biosynthetic-additional
                     (rule-based-clusters) PP-binding"
                     /gene_functions="biosynthetic-additional (smcogs)
                     SMCOG1002:AMP-dependent synthetase and ligase (Score:
                     282.7; E-value: 7.3e-86)"
                     /gene_kind="biosynthetic"
                     /sec_met_domain="Condensation (E-value: 1.7e-45, bitscore:
                     145.8, seeds: 42, tool: rule-based-clusters)"
                     /sec_met_domain="AMP-binding (E-value: 6.4e-101, bitscore:
                     328.3, seeds: 400, tool: rule-based-clusters)"
                     /sec_met_domain="PP-binding (E-value: 5e-14, bitscore:
                     43.1, seeds: 164, tool: rule-based-clusters)"
                     /source="GlimmerHMM"
                     /transl_table=1
                     /translation="MGKLNLPSPSPGPVGHNVPKSWLWNNTVPKTIDECIHTLIGKKVQ
                     EKPSAPAICAWDGQITYGELDELSTKVAGHLVQLGVTPETFVPLCFEKSMWVVVAMLAV
                     LKAGGAFVPLDPDHPTRHKEIVQQTKATVVLVSKKHSALWTQPDHIVTIDREFVSQLPA
                     AAVGTAAESNNAAYAIFTSGSTGVPKGVVLEHRAVSTSCINHGRKFGFTNATRALQFAS
                     YTFDACIAEIITTMLFGGCICIPSDFDRRNDLVKAINTMNVNWTFLTPSVARLLDPSAI
                     PCLQILVLGGEKVSAADWDRWGSVQTMNGYGPTECCVFCVGFVREKENTPNSGEYKSGL
                     IGQPIASLNWLVDPENHNKLVPHGAIGELLVEGPILARGYLNDEEKTNAAFINDPAWLL
                     KRGRQGRLYKTGDLVRYDADDNLVYAGRKNDGQIKVRGQRVELGEIEHHLRSYASTTND
                     AIVEVVTPDGGKATLAAFIRLEESQYIEYQKTVQNGGVFTQFTSMVQAIEKHLEQSLPS
                     HMVPTMYIPIDQIPMTTSGKTDRKKLRELGASFSSQQLSQMRKMHNGVSRKPETEMEEQ
                     LRTIWARVLNLQPTDIGLDDSLLRLGGDSISAMQVVSLCRSEGITLTTQNIVKGKNIRA
                     LAKLATTDISTKLDVRSLVEEQINVPFELSPIQQMFIQAFPTQEQVFDQCFYLQLSMPV
                     SPSVMLSALEAVVDRHAMLRARIKQQPDGTWRQYITEDILGSLRWQHHRPMSEESIGST
                     IEASRNSLDFEHGPVVAADLFETSSGQKFFITVNHLFVDLISWRIILQDVEQLILTGST
                     KSSHTMAFQSWCQLQRTFAQSQLTPKSVLPFEIQPPMTSYWGIDNHLNTWSDIVKHEFT
                     LDPQATASILGRANAGLRTEPVELFLAGLVHSFGDIFQDRNIPTMFNEGHGREPWNDQI
                     DLSSTVGWFTTLSPLDSATKSANLSDTIRRTKDSRRSLPYKGWGYFTSRFHNPEGIEAF
                     KMQAPAEVLVNYQGLYQQFERQDALFRRCDAPNSQDLDVSRQGGRFATFVVSIAVVGGK
                     AMVSFMYNRHIKHQDRISQWIEHYKTTMQDIVALANNASTMYTLHDFSKAFQDYASLDH
                     FSSVTLPGLGISQLSDVEDVYRCSAMQQAILMNQILTPQNYWVRAAFQVTAAPGKSQVC
                     VTRLRRAWQSVVKRHGALRTAFAMDLPGIPGGAQVVLKNKYPGFKHVQVKHAMTNVELF
                     NQHVGASKAQRHGLEHFLSIYELPDGSIYCILEINHAIIDGHSVTLLYRDLISAYSENQ
                     TFTTAPLFSEFISLIQQEDSEKYLGYWTNYLAGMEPCLLPTKTISTMDDGSDEVLRTPT
                     HTEDMTALRALCYKHELTSFSVVQVAWAVVLGMFSNTTDPCFGYLSSGRHLPINQINDM
                     VGPTINMLTCRTNVQSSMGVLETLRKAQTDSTESSANQLCSMASVQHALQLGGRSLFNT
                     AMSYQRYGDDSVLRDVRNTTQVR"
     PFAM_domain     complement(125..1168)
                     /aSDomain="Condensation"
                     /aSTool="clusterhmmer"
                     /database="32.0"
                     /db_xref="PF00668.20"
                     /description="Condensation domain"
                     /detection="hmmscan"
                     /domain_id="clusterhmmer_input.path1.gene1_0005"
                     /evalue="6.30E-36"
                     /label="input.path1.gene1"
                     /locus_tag="input.path1.gene1"
                     /protein_end="1471"
                     /protein_start="1123"
                     /score="124.0"
                     /tool="antismash"
                     /translation="VEDVYRCSAMQQAILMNQILTPQNYWVRAAFQVTAAPGKSQVCVT
                     RLRRAWQSVVKRHGALRTAFAMDLPGIPGGAQVVLKNKYPGFKHVQVKHAMTNVELFNQ
                     HVGASKAQRHGLEHFLSIYELPDGSIYCILEINHAIIDGHSVTLLYRDLISAYSENQTF
                     TTAPLFSEFISLIQQEDSEKYLGYWTNYLAGMEPCLLPTKTISTMDDGSDEVLRTPTHT
                     EDMTALRALCYKHELTSFSVVQVAWAVVLGMFSNTTDPCFGYLSSGRHLPINQINDMVG
                     PTINMLTCRTNVQSSMGVLETLRKAQTDSTESSANQLCSMASVQHALQLGGRSLFNTAM
                     SYQRYGDD"
     CDS_motif       complement(134..250)
                     /aSTool="nrps_pks_domains"
                     /database="abmotifs"
                     /detection="hmmscan"
                     /domain_id="nrpspksmotif_input.path1.gene1_0012"
                     /evalue="2.70E-04"
                     /label="C67_DCL_14fromHMM"
                     /locus_tag="input.path1.gene1"
                     /protein_end="1468"
                     /protein_start="1429"
                     /score="13.3"
                     /tool="antismash"
                     /translation="QTDSTESSANQLCSMASVQHALQLGGRSLFNTAMSYQRY"
     aSDomain        complement(290..1165)
                     /aSDomain="Condensation"
                     /aSTool="nrps_pks_domains"
                     /database="nrpspksdomains.hmm"
                     /detection="hmmscan"
                     /domain_id="nrpspksdomains_input.path1.gene1_Condensation_D
                     CL.1"
                     /domain_subtype="Condensation_DCL"
                     /evalue="4.40E-46"
                     /label="input.path1.gene1_Condensation_DCL.1"
                     /locus_tag="input.path1.gene1"
                     /protein_end="1416"
                     /protein_start="1124"
                     /score="149.1"
                     /tool="antismash"
                     /translation="EDVYRCSAMQQAILMNQILTPQNYWVRAAFQVTAAPGKSQVCVTR
                     LRRAWQSVVKRHGALRTAFAMDLPGIPGGAQVVLKNKYPGFKHVQVKHAMTNVELFNQH
                     VGASKAQRHGLEHFLSIYELPDGSIYCILEINHAIIDGHSVTLLYRDLISAYSENQTFT
                     TAPLFSEFISLIQQEDSEKYLGYWTNYLAGMEPCLLPTKTISTMDDGSDEVLRTPTHTE
                     DMTALRALCYKHELTSFSVVQVAWAVVLGMFSNTTDPCFGYLSSGRHLPINQINDMVGP
                     TINMLTCRTNV"
     aSModule        290..1165
                     /domains="nrpspksdomains_input.path1.gene1_Condensation_DCL
                     .1"
                     /incomplete
                     /locus_tags="input.path1.gene1"
                     /tool="antismash"
                     /type="nrps"
     CDS_motif       complement(299..418)
                     /aSTool="nrps_pks_domains"
                     /database="abmotifs"
                     /detection="hmmscan"
                     /domain_id="nrpspksmotif_input.path1.gene1_0011"
                     /evalue="3.80E-09"
                     /label="C5_DCL_263-294"
                     /locus_tag="input.path1.gene1"
                     /protein_end="1413"
                     /protein_start="1373"
                     /score="29.0"
                     /tool="antismash"
                     /translation="LGMFSNTTDPCFGYLSSGRHLPINQINDMVGPTINMLTCR"
     CDS_motif       complement(698..757)
                     /aSTool="nrps_pks_domains"
                     /database="abmotifs"
                     /detection="hmmscan"
                     /domain_id="nrpspksmotif_input.path1.gene1_0010"
                     /evalue="1.30E-03"
                     /label="C3_DCL_135-156"
                     /locus_tag="input.path1.gene1"
                     /protein_end="1280"
                     /protein_start="1260"
                     /score="11.5"
                     /tool="antismash"
                     /translation="HAIIDGHSVTLLYRDLISAY"
     CDS_motif       complement(971..1048)
                     /aSTool="nrps_pks_domains"
                     /database="abmotifs"
                     /detection="hmmscan"
                     /domain_id="nrpspksmotif_input.path1.gene1_0009"
                     /evalue="3.50E-09"
                     /label="C2_LCL_024-062"
                     /locus_tag="input.path1.gene1"
                     /protein_end="1189"
                     /protein_start="1163"
                     /score="29.1"
                     /tool="antismash"
                     /translation="QVCVTRLRRAWQSVVKRHGALRTAFA"
     PFAM_domain     complement(1250..1783)
                     /aSDomain="Condensation"
                     /aSTool="clusterhmmer"
                     /database="32.0"
                     /db_xref="PF00668.20"
                     /description="Condensation domain"
                     /detection="hmmscan"
                     /domain_id="clusterhmmer_input.path1.gene1_0004"
                     /evalue="1.80E-08"
                     /label="input.path1.gene1"
                     /locus_tag="input.path1.gene1"
                     /protein_end="1096"
                     /protein_start="918"
                     /score="33.6"
                     /tool="antismash"
                     /translation="EGHGREPWNDQIDLSSTVGWFTTLSPLDSATKSANLSDTIRRTKD
                     SRRSLPYKGWGYFTSRFHNPEGIEAFKMQAPAEVLVNYQGLYQQFERQDALFRRCDAPN
                     SQDLDVSRQGGRFATFVVSIAVVGGKAMVSFMYNRHIKHQDRISQWIEHYKTTMQDIVA
                     LANNASTMYTLHDFS"
     CDS_motif       complement(1595..1657)
                     /aSTool="nrps_pks_domains"
                     /database="abmotifs"
                     /detection="hmmscan"
                     /domain_id="nrpspksmotif_input.path1.gene1_0008"
                     /evalue="1.40E-07"
                     /label="NRPS-E6"
                     /locus_tag="input.path1.gene1"
                     /protein_end="981"
                     /protein_start="960"
                     /score="23.8"
                     /tool="antismash"
                     /translation="TKDSRRSLPYKGWGYFTSRFH"
     CDS_motif       complement(1703..1747)
                     /aSTool="nrps_pks_domains"
                     /database="abmotifs"
                     /detection="hmmscan"
                     /domain_id="nrpspksmotif_input.path1.gene1_0007"
                     /evalue="2.20E-06"
                     /label="NRPS-E5"
                     /locus_tag="input.path1.gene1"
                     /protein_end="945"
                     /protein_start="930"
                     /score="20.0"
                     /tool="antismash"
                     /translation="DLSSTVGWFTTLSPL"
     aSDomain        complement(1712..2551)
                     /aSDomain="Epimerization"
                     /aSTool="nrps_pks_domains"
                     /database="nrpspksdomains.hmm"
                     /detection="hmmscan"
                     /domain_id="nrpspksdomains_input.path1.gene1_Epimerization.
                     1"
                     /evalue="5.60E-20"
                     /label="input.path1.gene1_Epimerization.1"
                     /locus_tag="input.path1.gene1"
                     /protein_end="942"
                     /protein_start="662"
                     /score="62.3"
                     /tool="antismash"
                     /translation="ELSPIQQMFIQAFPTQEQVFDQCFYLQLSMPVSPSVMLSALEAVV
                     DRHAMLRARIKQQPDGTWRQYITEDILGSLRWQHHRPMSEESIGSTIEASRNSLDFEHG
                     PVVAADLFETSSGQKFFITVNHLFVDLISWRIILQDVEQLILTGSTKSSHTMAFQSWCQ
                     LQRTFAQSQLTPKSVLPFEIQPPMTSYWGIDNHLNTWSDIVKHEFTLDPQATASILGRA
                     NAGLRTEPVELFLAGLVHSFGDIFQDRNIPTMFNEGHGREPWNDQIDLSSTVGWFTTL"
     aSModule        1712..4414
                     /complete
                     /domains="nrpspksdomains_input.path1.gene1_AMP-binding.1"
                     /domains="nrpspksdomains_input.path1.gene1_PCP.1"
                     /domains="nrpspksdomains_input.path1.gene1_Epimerization.1"
                     /locus_tags="input.path1.gene1"
                     /monomer_pairings="val -> D-val"
                     /starter_module
                     /tool="antismash"
                     /type="nrps"
     PFAM_domain     complement(2033..2551)
                     /aSDomain="Condensation"
                     /aSTool="clusterhmmer"
                     /database="32.0"
                     /db_xref="PF00668.20"
                     /description="Condensation domain"
                     /detection="hmmscan"
                     /domain_id="clusterhmmer_input.path1.gene1_0003"
                     /evalue="1.20E-16"
                     /label="input.path1.gene1"
                     /locus_tag="input.path1.gene1"
                     /protein_end="835"
                     /protein_start="662"
                     /score="60.5"
                     /tool="antismash"
                     /translation="ELSPIQQMFIQAFPTQEQVFDQCFYLQLSMPVSPSVMLSALEAVV
                     DRHAMLRARIKQQPDGTWRQYITEDILGSLRWQHHRPMSEESIGSTIEASRNSLDFEHG
                     PVVAADLFETSSGQKFFITVNHLFVDLISWRIILQDVEQLILTGSTKSSHTMAFQSWCQ
                     LQRTFAQSQL"
     CDS_motif       complement(2132..2191)
                     /aSTool="nrps_pks_domains"
                     /database="abmotifs"
                     /detection="hmmscan"
                     /domain_id="nrpspksmotif_input.path1.gene1_0006"
                     /evalue="7.10E-08"
                     /label="NRPS-E2"
                     /locus_tag="input.path1.gene1"
                     /protein_end="802"
                     /protein_start="782"
                     /score="24.9"
                     /tool="antismash"
                     /translation="FITVNHLFVDLISWRIILQD"
     CDS_motif       complement(2387..2452)
                     /aSTool="nrps_pks_domains"
                     /database="abmotifs"
                     /detection="hmmscan"
                     /domain_id="nrpspksmotif_input.path1.gene1_0005"
                     /evalue="3.70E-05"
                     /label="C2_DCL_024-062"
                     /locus_tag="input.path1.gene1"
                     /protein_end="717"
                     /protein_start="695"
                     /score="16.0"
                     /tool="antismash"
                     /translation="PSVMLSALEAVVDRHAMLRARI"
     aSDomain        complement(2615..2818)
                     /aSDomain="PCP"
                     /aSTool="nrps_pks_domains"
                     /database="nrpspksdomains.hmm"
                     /detection="hmmscan"
                     /domain_id="nrpspksdomains_input.path1.gene1_PCP.1"
                     /evalue="7.20E-14"
                     /label="input.path1.gene1_PCP.1"
                     /locus_tag="input.path1.gene1"
                     /protein_end="641"
                     /protein_start="573"
                     /score="43.6"
                     /tool="antismash"
                     /translation="EEQLRTIWARVLNLQPTDIGLDDSLLRLGGDSISAMQVVSLCRSE
                     GITLTTQNIVKGKNIRALAKLAT"
     PFAM_domain     complement(2624..2815)
                     /aSDomain="PP-binding"
                     /aSTool="clusterhmmer"
                     /database="32.0"
                     /db_xref="PF00550.25"
                     /description="Phosphopantetheine attachment site"
                     /detection="hmmscan"
                     /domain_id="clusterhmmer_input.path1.gene1_0002"
                     /evalue="1.50E-11"
                     /label="input.path1.gene1"
                     /locus_tag="input.path1.gene1"
                     /protein_end="638"
                     /protein_start="574"
                     /score="44.5"
                     /tool="antismash"
                     /translation="EQLRTIWARVLNLQPTDIGLDDSLLRLGGDSISAMQVVSLCRSEG
                     ITLTTQNIVKGKNIRALAK"
     aSDomain        complement(3173..4357)
                     /aSDomain="TIGR01733"
                     /aSTool="tigrfam"
                     /description="AA-adenyl-dom: amino acid adenylation domain"
                     /detection="hmmscan"
                     /domain_id="TIGRFam_input.path1.gene1_0001"
                     /evalue="2.10E-110"
                     /identifier="TIGR01733"
                     /label="input.path1.gene1"
                     /locus_tag="input.path1.gene1"
                     /protein_end="455"
                     /protein_start="60"
                     /score="367.3"
                     /tool="antismash"
                     /translation="TYGELDELSTKVAGHLVQLGVTPETFVPLCFEKSMWVVVAMLAVL
                     KAGGAFVPLDPDHPTRHKEIVQQTKATVVLVSKKHSALWTQPDHIVTIDREFVSQLPAA
                     AVGTAAESNNAAYAIFTSGSTGVPKGVVLEHRAVSTSCINHGRKFGFTNATRALQFASY
                     TFDACIAEIITTMLFGGCICIPSDFDRRNDLVKAINTMNVNWTFLTPSVARLLDPSAIP
                     CLQILVLGGEKVSAADWDRWGSVQTMNGYGPTECCVFCVGFVREKENTPNSGEYKSGLI
                     GQPIASLNWLVDPENHNKLVPHGAIGELLVEGPILARGYLNDEEKTNAAFINDPAWLLK
                     RGRQGRLYKTGDLVRYDADDNLVYAGRKNDGQIKVRGQRVELGEIEHHLRSYAST"
     CDS_motif       complement(3200..3253)
                     /aSTool="nrps_pks_domains"
                     /database="abmotifs"
                     /detection="hmmscan"
                     /domain_id="nrpspksmotif_input.path1.gene1_0004"
                     /evalue="1.20E-08"
                     /label="NRPS-A_a8"
                     /locus_tag="input.path1.gene1"
                     /protein_end="446"
                     /protein_start="428"
                     /score="27.3"
                     /tool="antismash"
                     /translation="NDGQIKVRGQRVELGEIE"
     aSDomain        complement(3230..4414)
                     /aSDomain="AMP-binding"
                     /aSTool="nrps_pks_domains"
                     /database="nrpspksdomains.hmm"
                     /detection="hmmscan"
                     /domain_id="nrpspksdomains_input.path1.gene1_AMP-binding.1"
                     /evalue="6.50E-88"
                     /label="input.path1.gene1_AMP-binding.1"
                     /locus_tag="input.path1.gene1"
                     /protein_end="436"
                     /protein_start="41"
                     /score="286.8"
                     /specificity="consensus: val"
                     /tool="antismash"
                     /translation="KKVQEKPSAPAICAWDGQITYGELDELSTKVAGHLVQLGVTPETF
                     VPLCFEKSMWVVVAMLAVLKAGGAFVPLDPDHPTRHKEIVQQTKATVVLVSKKHSALWT
                     QPDHIVTIDREFVSQLPAAAVGTAAESNNAAYAIFTSGSTGVPKGVVLEHRAVSTSCIN
                     HGRKFGFTNATRALQFASYTFDACIAEIITTMLFGGCICIPSDFDRRNDLVKAINTMNV
                     NWTFLTPSVARLLDPSAIPCLQILVLGGEKVSAADWDRWGSVQTMNGYGPTECCVFCVG
                     FVREKENTPNSGEYKSGLIGQPIASLNWLVDPENHNKLVPHGAIGELLVEGPILARGYL
                     NDEEKTNAAFINDPAWLLKRGRQGRLYKTGDLVRYDADDNLVYAGRKNDGQIKVR"
     PFAM_domain     complement(3233..4411)
                     /aSDomain="AMP-binding"
                     /aSTool="clusterhmmer"
                     /database="32.0"
                     /db_xref="PF00501.28"
                     /db_xref="GO:0003824"
                     /description="AMP-binding enzyme"
                     /detection="hmmscan"
                     /domain_id="clusterhmmer_input.path1.gene1_0001"
                     /evalue="7.80E-76"
                     /gene_ontologies="GO:0003824: catalytic activity"
                     /label="input.path1.gene1"
                     /locus_tag="input.path1.gene1"
                     /protein_end="435"
                     /protein_start="42"
                     /score="255.3"
                     /tool="antismash"
                     /translation="KVQEKPSAPAICAWDGQITYGELDELSTKVAGHLVQLGVTPETFV
                     PLCFEKSMWVVVAMLAVLKAGGAFVPLDPDHPTRHKEIVQQTKATVVLVSKKHSALWTQ
                     PDHIVTIDREFVSQLPAAAVGTAAESNNAAYAIFTSGSTGVPKGVVLEHRAVSTSCINH
                     GRKFGFTNATRALQFASYTFDACIAEIITTMLFGGCICIPSDFDRRNDLVKAINTMNVN
                     WTFLTPSVARLLDPSAIPCLQILVLGGEKVSAADWDRWGSVQTMNGYGPTECCVFCVGF
                     VREKENTPNSGEYKSGLIGQPIASLNWLVDPENHNKLVPHGAIGELLVEGPILARGYLN
                     DEEKTNAAFINDPAWLLKRGRQGRLYKTGDLVRYDADDNLVYAGRKNDGQIKV"
     CDS_motif       complement(3365..3454)
                     /aSTool="nrps_pks_domains"
                     /database="abmotifs"
                     /detection="hmmscan"
                     /domain_id="nrpspksmotif_input.path1.gene1_0003"
                     /evalue="1.00E-13"
                     /label="NRPS-A_a6"
                     /locus_tag="input.path1.gene1"
                     /protein_end="391"
                     /protein_start="361"
                     /score="43.4"
                     /tool="antismash"
                     /translation="PHGAIGELLVEGPILARGYLNDEEKTNAAF"
     CDS_motif       complement(3953..4012)
                     /aSTool="nrps_pks_domains"
                     /database="abmotifs"
                     /detection="hmmscan"
                     /domain_id="nrpspksmotif_input.path1.gene1_0002"
                     /evalue="1.20E-09"
                     /label="NRPS-A_a3"
                     /locus_tag="input.path1.gene1"
                     /protein_end="195"
                     /protein_start="175"
                     /score="30.1"
                     /tool="antismash"
                     /translation="AYAIFTSGSTGVPKGVVLEH"
     CDS_motif       complement(4193..4234)
                     /aSTool="nrps_pks_domains"
                     /database="abmotifs"
                     /detection="hmmscan"
                     /domain_id="nrpspksmotif_input.path1.gene1_0001"
                     /evalue="9.20E-06"
                     /label="NRPS-A_a2"
                     /locus_tag="input.path1.gene1"
                     /protein_end="115"
                     /protein_start="101"
                     /score="18.7"
                     /tool="antismash"
                     /translation="LAVLKAGGAFVPLD"
     CDS             join(6899..6987,7052..7078,7983..8103)
                     /Name="input.path1.gene2"
                     /gene="input.path1.gene2"
                     /source="GlimmerHMM"
                     /transl_table=1
                     /translation="MTLAVCLYIFNSTGGIALPNVLKFRHICQRGPQDRSIVGPIAGRS
                     LKLASAPVWPPRDPEIKVSLRAIPGLFSHHIHL"
     CDS             complement(14998..16023)
                     /ID="input.cds3.1"
                     /Name="input.path1.gene3"
                     /Note="single-exon"
                     /gene="input.path1.gene3"
                     /gene_functions="biosynthetic-additional (smcogs)
                     SMCOG1010:NAD-dependent epimerase/dehydratase (Score: 71.1;
                     E-value: 1.8e-21)"
                     /gene_kind="biosynthetic-additional"
                     /phase="0"
                     /source="GlimmerHMM"
                     /transl_table=1
                     /translation="MAPIPEGGLVLITGANGYIAGNTIQVLLNAGYRVRGSVRDPSKHQ
                     WMLTHYGSGFELVAIPELSAPGAFDEAVKGVNGIAHLASSIAMLPEVEKTIDLEIKVMQ
                     SLLEAADKEPSVGRVMYMSSQSACIMHQSGKQYHVDTNTWNEYAKQARTLPKSEDFFRC
                     YMNYCCKKLEAEQLGFKWVEEHKSHFEFNSVVPNVNWGTMVRLDITGFISMTAMLKMLW
                     DGNQGVPTMLPPMWCTDVEDTGLLTLATLTQDDVVNERIIAFANQFTYKEILVIFRKHC
                     PEKKFIEHIEEIPDQGTVDTARASELLKRLGKKNGFSNLEETIGKWIPWAVEADKQGKG
                     N"
     PFAM_domain     complement(15631..15996)
                     /aSDomain="Epimerase"
                     /aSTool="clusterhmmer"
                     /database="32.0"
                     /db_xref="PF01370.21"
                     /db_xref="GO:0003824"
                     /db_xref="GO:0050662"
                     /description="NAD dependent epimerase/dehydratase family"
                     /detection="hmmscan"
                     /domain_id="clusterhmmer_input.path1.gene3_0006"
                     /evalue="5.10E-08"
                     /gene_ontologies="GO:0003824: catalytic activity"
                     /gene_ontologies="GO:0050662: coenzyme binding"
                     /label="input.path1.gene3"
                     /locus_tag="input.path1.gene3"
                     /protein_end="131"
                     /protein_start="9"
                     /score="32.7"
                     /tool="antismash"
                     /translation="VLITGANGYIAGNTIQVLLNAGYRVRGSVRDPSKHQWMLTHYGSG
                     FELVAIPELSAPGAFDEAVKGVNGIAHLASSIAMLPEVEKTIDLEIKVMQSLLEAADKE
                     PSVGRVMYMSSQSACIMH"
     CDS             complement(join(18892..19042,19094..21873))
                     /Name="input.path1.gene4"
                     /gene="input.path1.gene4"
                     /source="GlimmerHMM"
                     /transl_table=1
                     /translation="MGSLSPLGELPPVPRYEALEGMIPEGPGREGFRAISAALEDLGRA
                     VQLGNHRRLVEELSLKLEQLGSRSLMDMSVAALECEELCTALSVYLTCLEQTYHWPRED
                     DDLTTPSTLNEHKMVIQVFHELELRAMLDEFLLTDERFACETQQRPFGQEQMVLAALAM
                     AKGLFDEATAAKAVGAWPLADRVKQDRVNLLNRTARGDIWDQGPYASRGCHKEMGRLHE
                     MVRTNGTQRRCQEIFEDAGGITRLQRMPALLTRLDDSPASSLAMCEALADLQLAIACAN
                     EELFSMLIDEVIWGHTFAKWSKACGVCDIGSSGSDCPLFWMLDGFSGRADPKGQAILPD
                     SLASRSRFFPPSVTALVTGLASAPSLRAHIAKGGARYPLVQAWNGFQHGLRNMYDIHRK
                     KAMRIILALRAGRGKTSSGVQKAASPETHLSNTLHQAISIRFGPNERDLDIDGYAWSTP
                     LLFSPSGNVETARARFVFSTPLVVSPGDTLSVSVPLEGADGQVEWHSRIYSITLIDVLH
                     WATKAAGGSCQLASSVEVCVRNNGAVSSHICNQQASFPVRLAIKSTPHFRIQANTSPRD
                     ETIFIAQGGAVGVYLAWLARQETLVGRYRLVVGTRDYSMLAYSEILERLAAKFGSALRV
                     VVALSRPALGDVRTLLANRLKPFTGRVTGYLSLCSLFNQGKTTWYVCGSAEFGLDVAKC
                     LEARPKMAGDAQTIFRGLGTRLRPILTSELPPLRLHVAGSSTMAGTKGTEAPRMIPRTE
                     LALHNQPEDRWLALGSRVFDISILPTFHPGGEKVLAHCSGREAQSMFDTVHKDTYMIET
                     MLQQMFIGELAPPNQSEWEDIADSLVEIQNDLEAQSRFEQTPTGCPEQLERSPSAEIIR
                     GSIDGLVRGWTERVLSVQEGTLDLSTRLQAALGEVNIYLNGIQARAYTDHFADVASKIH
                     DIIDEMKREIYESVEILGVTPEKLLLRKGTEEIIKAVHDMTIEDIA"
     PFAM_domain     complement(19405..19620)
                     /aSDomain="Cyt-b5"
                     /aSTool="clusterhmmer"
                     /database="32.0"
                     /db_xref="PF00173.28"
                     /description="Cytochrome b5-like Heme/Steroid binding
                     domain"
                     /detection="hmmscan"
                     /domain_id="clusterhmmer_input.path1.gene4_0007"
                     /evalue="1.40E-11"
                     /label="input.path1.gene4"
                     /locus_tag="input.path1.gene4"
                     /protein_end="823"
                     /protein_start="751"
                     /score="44.4"
                     /tool="antismash"
                     /translation="TELALHNQPEDRWLALGSRVFDISILPTFHPGGEKVLAHCSGREA
                     QSMFDTVHKDTYMIETMLQQMFIGELA"
ORIGIN
        1 tgtttgatag ttagttttgt tccgaaaagt gtcaggtgtg gtccaaggaa tggagtggtc
       61 ttacctcact tgggtcgtgt tcctcacatc tacgaatggc aatatcctca ccacgcaata
      121 cggaatcgtc gccataacgc tggtagctca tggccgtgtt gaacaggcta cgacctccca
      181 gctgcaaggc gtgctggaca ctggccatag agcacagttg attcgcactg ctttcagtgc
      241 tgtccgtttg ggctttgcgt agtgtctcca aaacacccat ggagctttga acattggtac
      301 ggcatgtcag catgttgatc gtgggaccga ccatgtcgtt tatctgattg attggcaaat
      361 gtcgccccga agacaggtag ccgaaacatg ggtctgtagt gttcgaaaac atccccaata
      421 ccacagccca tgcgacctgc acaacactga acgatgtaag ctcgtgtttg tagcacaagg
      481 ctcgcaacgc tgtcatgtcc tcggtgtgcg tgggtgttcg aaggacttca tccgatccat
      541 cgtccatggt ggaaatagtt ttagtcggaa gcaaacatgg ctccattccg gcgagatagt
      601 tcgtccaata gccgagatac ttctctgaat cctcttgttg gatcaacgag ataaattcac
      661 tgaagagtgg agcagtagtg aacgtctggt tctcagagta ggcgctgatt aaatcgcggt
      721 acaagagagt gactgagtga ccatcgatga ttgcgtggtt gatctcgaga atgcaataga
      781 ttgatccatc tggaagttcg tagatgctga ggaaatgctc cagcccatgt cgctgcgctt
      841 tggaagcgcc cacgtgctga ttgaacaatt ccacattggt catggcgtgc ttgacttgga
      901 cgtgcttgaa gccaggatac ttgtttttca acacgacctg ggctccaccg ggtataccag
      961 gtagatccat tgcaaaggca gtgcgtaatg caccatgacg cttgacaacc gactgccacg
     1021 cacgtcgtag tcgggtcaca caaacttggg acttcccagg cgctgccgtt acctggaaag
     1081 ctgcgcggac ccagtaattc tggggggtaa ggatctggtt catcaggatg gcttgctgca
     1141 ttgccgagca ccgatagaca tcctccacgt ccgaaagctg tgagataccg agcccaggca
     1201 acgtgacact tgagaagtga tcaaggctag cgtagtcttg gaaagccttt gagaagtcgt
     1261 gcagagtgta cattgtgctt gcgttgtttg cgagcgcgac gatgtcttgc attgttgtct
     1321 tgtaatgctc gatccattgg gagatacgat cttgatgctt gatgtgtcgg ttgtacatga
     1381 aagacaccat tgcctttcca ccaacgacag cgatggatac aacgaaagtg gcgaatcgcc
     1441 caccctgtcg actgacatcg aggtcctggc tgttgggagc atcgcatcgc cggaacagcg
     1501 cgtcttgtct ctcgaactgc tggtaaagac cttggtagtt gaccaggacc tcagctggtg
     1561 cttgcatctt gaaagcctca ataccttcgg ggttatggaa gcgcgacgta aagtaccccc
     1621 aacctttgta gggcaagcta cgacggctat ccttggtcct tcgaatcgtg tcggagagat
     1681 ttgcagactt ggtagcggag tccaagggcg atagagtcgt gaaccaacca acagtgctgg
     1741 aaagatcgat ctggtcgttc catggctcac gaccgtggcc ttcgttgaac atggtaggaa
     1801 tattcctatc ctggaagata tcgccgaacg aatgaaccag accagcaagg aacagctcta
     1861 ccggctcagt acgaagcccg gcgttggctc tacccaagat tgacgctgtc gcttgcgggt
     1921 ctagagtaaa ttcatgcttg acaatgtccg accaggtgtt caaatggttg tcaattcccc
     1981 agtacgaagt cataggaggt tgtatctcga agggcagaac cgactttggc gtaagttggc
     2041 tctgggcgaa agtgcgttga agctggcacc aggattgaaa cgccattgtg tgagaactct
     2101 tcgtagaccc tgtgagaatc aactgctcca cgtcctgcag aatgatacgc caggagatca
     2161 aatcgacgaa cagatggttc acggtaatga agaacttctg tcctgaactg gtctcgaata
     2221 ggtctgccgc aacgacagga ccatgttcga agtccagtga atttcgactg gcctcaatgg
     2281 tcgatccaat tgactcctca ctcatagggc gatggtgttg ccaccgaagc gaccctaaga
     2341 tatcctcggt gatatattga cgccaggtgc catccggttg ctgtttgata cgggctcgca
     2401 gcatagcgtg cctgtcgaca acagcctcca aagccgatag catcacgcta ggggataccg
     2461 gcatgctcag ttgcagatag aaacattggt cgaaaacttg ctcctgcgtg gggaaggcct
     2521 ggatgaacat ctgttggatg ggcgatagtt caaacggcac gttgatctgc tcctccacca
     2581 acgatctgac gtccagcttc gtcgatatgt cggtcgtagc cagcttagcc aatgctctga
     2641 tgttcttccc tttcacaatg ttttgtgtgg tgagggtaat tccttcagat cgacagagcg
     2701 acacgacctg cattgcggaa atcgagtctc ctccgagcct gagaagactg tcatcaaggc
     2761 cgatgtcggt aggttgaaga ttcaaaacac gggcccagat cgttcgcagt tgctcttcca
     2821 tttcggtctc aggcttgcga ctgacgccat tatgcatctt gcgcatttgc gaaagttgct
     2881 gagaagaaaa ggaggcacca agctctcgta gcttcttgcg atcagtcttg cctgaggtcg
     2941 tcatgggtat ctggtcaata ggtatgtaca tagtaggtac catgtgacta ggaagtgact
     3001 gttcgagatg tttctcgata gcctgcacca tagaggtaaa ttgagtgaaa actccgccgt
     3061 tctggacagt cttctggtat tcgatgtact gcgattcctc cagacggatg aaagctgcca
     3121 atgtcgcctt tccgccatca ggcgtgacga cttcaacaat ggcatcattg gtggtcgagg
     3181 cgtatgagcg gaggtgatgc tcaatctctc caagctctac acgctgtcca cgcactttga
     3241 tttgtccatc gttctttcgg cccgcataca ccaagttatc gtcggcgtca taccgcacaa
     3301 gatcacctgt cttgtatagc ctcccttgcc gtccgcgctt caacaaccat gctggatcat
     3361 tgatgaaagc agcatttgtc ttctcctcgt cgttgaggta gccacgcgca aggataggcc
     3421 cctccaccaa cagctctcca atcgctccgt gtggcaccag cttgttgtga ttctccgggt
     3481 cgacgagcca gttcaacgat gcgatcggct gtccgatcaa tcctgattta tactctcccg
     3541 agtttggggt gttttccttt tcgcgaacga acccgacaca gaagacacag cattccgtag
     3601 gtccgtatcc gttcatggtt tggacactac cccatctgtc ccaatccgca gcactcactt
     3661 tttctcctcc tagtaccaag atctggaggc atggtatagc acttggatcg aggagtcgcg
     3721 cgacggaagg ggtgagaaac gtccagttga cgttcatggt attaatggcc ttgaccagat
     3781 cattgcgacg gtcaaagtcc gatgggatgc atatgcaacc cccaaataac atagttgtga
     3841 taatttcggc gatacaggcg tcgaaggtgt aagaagcgaa ctgaagggct cgagtagcat
     3901 tagtaaagcc aaacttgcgt ccatgattaa tgcagcttgt cgagactgcg cggtgctcca
     3961 acaccacacc tttcggtacg cctgtgctgc cagacgtgaa aatggcatac gcagcgttat
     4021 tcgattctgc tgctgtacca accgcagccg ctggtagctg gctgacaaac tcccggtcga
     4081 tggtaacaat gtggtcaggc tgggtccaga gagcggagtg ttttttcgac acgagtacaa
     4141 ccgtggcctt cgtttgttga acgatttcct tgtgtcgagt tggatgatct ggatccaacg
     4201 gtacaaacgc tcctccagct ttgagcaccg ccaacatagc aacaaccacc cacatcgatt
     4261 tctcaaagca aagcggaacg aatgtctcag gcgtaacgcc tagctgaacc aggtggcccg
     4321 ccaccttggt ggaaagctca tccaactctc cgtacgtaat ctgtccatcc catgcgcaga
     4381 tagctggtgc gctgggtttc tcctgcacct tctttccaat gagcgtgtga atacattcgt
     4441 caatggtctt cgggaccgtg ttgttccaga gccatgactt cggaacgttg tgaccaaccg
     4501 gtcctgggga gggcgatggc aggttcagtt ttcccatttt cgaggtttgt attagagtat
     4561 tgcgccaaaa tgagtgtgtg agttagacaa tgtgtgagcc tgaacgtgcg ataacttcta
     4621 accaaggaag cagtgtaact gattatatcg agagatcaat gcgaaaccga catcccagga
     4681 aaacaaactt tttctagctt caatacctcc ctacttgtgg ggccgtgttc gccagtgtaa
     4741 tagctcaaat tcggtcaagt gcgtattggg ccagcactgt ttcaatagcc tcgtcttgtg
     4801 tgcgcagaaa atccagctga gatgacccgt caataacgca gtatcccaga ttaacagctg
     4861 tcacattgca ttctgaccaa tgcccgtagg tttacatctc tctaccccta tctgacgcca
     4921 cattccacat ggctattgct gaacggcgat gcatcaccac tcaacaacgt gcatgaagtg
     4981 ctaggaaaga tacaggactt ggatcgatgt tgacgtagct aaagcggcaa ctcattgcac
     5041 atccgagacg cgtttgaact gacgtgttta ttagggccaa ctctaatttt tctatgtaac
     5101 ggttctgaac tatgtatcgg gtgaagctaa tcatatgccg gcaccctcca cttgcttcaa
     5161 caaaagaaga tcgacaagta attgagttga tctaggccaa cccctgttat tgatctacct
     5221 gaatgttccc gtaggtagag ggtagtattg tattagcgaa attgccataa tggactgacg
     5281 cgatgacaat tgcaaatcta cccggtggtt cgcctaacac agctgctttt gactgcctac
     5341 atgctctaca gaaggatgaa ctcattgcca cgaactcaat acgctcgcac aaggtgtatc
     5401 gctttttctt catgcgtcga agactcgtgc catcgtcagg cacatcattt tcttatctgt
     5461 gacgcgatga agcgttcacc atctgtcgag agcgagagac atgctccccc tgagccatct
     5521 gcaacatgct gaaatcagaa tagtcattat gtccgatatg ctctcgaact ttctagaatg
     5581 agctccaagt ttgtgggggt ccaaaaaagg tacaaagcac tcgtggtaat ttcccaggaa
     5641 agtaccaggt gcgtgatttt gggcgcaaaa agtctacttg attgccatac caccaccaag
     5701 taccagggga ataccacaca tgttcgtatc ggatccgaag aaatgtttcg taggtgcttc
     5761 atgtatatgc tgtgtcgcct cgcttcacta ccctgcgttt ttccccttta caaaaaccaa
     5821 ccagtcgggt aagaaaacaa aggtctggat ttccgagccg ggaatttact ttggttcacg
     5881 cactgaaaac tccagccaca cttgtaaata attctggtca aaacacagca ttacaagtga
     5941 gactgtacat tgtgagaaga tttctatctc atgacaggag aaaaccccaa cggacatatt
     6001 ccatccaatt gtacaacagc agagaacttg atgcgcccaa atccggaccc atgtatgcgg
     6061 gaagggcttg gctagtcagt gtgatggtag gctagtgcgg cattaagatc cgcgcgccac
     6121 aattcgcgca tccacagact ttcaccttgg ctagctgagc cgcttcggtt caaggcacaa
     6181 ctacccgata tcgatataat atggaggtac gtcatgcata aacagtctgc agtatgaacg
     6241 acttgtcgta ctttggactg cggggtgtaa attcttttct cgctaatctg agtcttcatc
     6301 cacttttcct gcatgtaagc gtcacgaaac gcaggagtag gtacagtaag ttggtttttg
     6361 gcagatcttc atttcttgat gatcggaatt tggcaggtgt acaaatcagg catgcgttcc
     6421 ggggacgaca ggtgacactt ctaccagggt ccaggtaagg gtttcctggt ctttgacagg
     6481 tttacgaaga ctaagaaaca cgtgtatcga cagaagatca caagctatgc ccattttgaa
     6541 aaagggaagg ctggaattgc ctgatattgg gtgtttcagg tctggagtgt ttcgatccca
     6601 atttcatcgc gtcctcttag atttcaacca cagagcctcg actcttctat cccagtgatt
     6661 gtttctctgt aataattgag aataggtgcg gtttgttgac ggggctgatg agaatgtaac
     6721 attttagatc tgagatacga tcaccatgag gggagccacc aataatcaag tagaacatcc
     6781 aacagccgtg tagaaagttg catgaacctt ctagccccat gattagactt tgttccatca
     6841 aatacgaagt gggttgagag agggttacgc gcataaccca tgctcgcttt accgtccgat
     6901 gacactggcg gtttgcctat acatcttcaa cagcactggt gggattgccc tccccaacgt
     6961 tctcaaattc aggcatatct gccagcggtg agtacctcca ccctcaaaat taggtttttg
     7021 tggtcgactt gtacatgcaa cgatataaca gtggacccca agatcgatcg atcgttgggt
     7081 ttgttaagac gagggtcgtg agcaacctga gccatgagat attcgtcata atcggacaac
     7141 tccgatgata tattcggttg attgagagcg ctaacatctt gacatgtgta acttgtcatc
     7201 gagataagcg aatgccccat tgcaaatgtg gcaaatttca cttacccgtg tggtaaactt
     7261 ctatagtccg atcgattcga ccaaggtatt cgagatggga ttctaccaag gattccaggc
     7321 agttgtggtt ggggctcgac tagtcgagct gcattgcata catgcatgcg ctattttggc
     7381 tccccagaat ccgctcacaa gttcctgagt cgtgggggta tttcgactat ccttggccgg
     7441 gtatatctga agctttacag agacgtcgga tgctatcgag catgaacaca gactgttagg
     7501 gccatggcat ctctccttgg aaatatgagg ctcgatcgaa gccacgattt tttctacatg
     7561 cgtatggcgt tatcgccgtc gtgaaagtaa acctcgcgag cgatttacta ttggatgatc
     7621 attctagcat tgactgaaga gcaccaaagg aatgtatata gcgtgcggat gctggatgtc
     7681 gttggtagcc tctcctgttc cagttcctct tctcgtgtct tcacaaatac caagtctcag
     7741 gctgaaggtc ccaaatgtat cagtagacag attcgcgtgt gcgatgtagc gtgagtgctg
     7801 accagtgatc gtccgagtgt gcggggaaat gaattgtgcg aatgcgatga gtgaacgaac
     7861 tgaaaaggaa aattacccct cgtgaaacga atcgtccagg gtattagtcg gaagcggagt
     7921 ttagtcgcct tgtctagcat aacagggctg agcgcacagc cgcgtatctg atgcgccaat
     7981 agcccgatcg cgggccgatc cttgaagctc gccagcgctc ccgtctggcc gccccgagat
     8041 cccgagatca aagtttcgct aagagcaatc cctggcttgt tctcacacca catccacctc
     8101 taaatataca taagctccga ctactagccc gttgtagcct gtcttctctg cacatgctat
     8161 tgcattgaac tgtctattca cactacattc ccatcccatg cagagatcaa caacgacaat
     8221 ccgcaatacg actcctgact cactgccttt aagcttagag aacacagtga tgcaccggca
     8281 aacaatttca agagagcctt cgcatcgcag ttataatgat gctggccact ccagggcgat
     8341 ttgcgactcg taaggggaac ccatggtcga aagatgtatc cactccacgc tgaattgagg
     8401 agcgcatagg gatggtaaaa taatttccca gtgacacatt gacgtgaact tcaactttgc
     8461 gacagaccac ctaatcacgt gttcgccgaa tgaactttga attccagaga accaatgaaa
     8521 cagtcagatt agtagcaggc tagtatgatt agggtaatgc tgacgtatta catcctactc
     8581 agcgaaggat aacaacaaaa cgggtattat agtttgcacg cctatacgtg tcccagcacc
     8641 tcttgcggtt gatatgcctc ttcaagatat cgctcttctt cctctgtaag cgttttgcct
     8701 tttgcggcca gtgcttcttc aatgcgctca ggactactga atccaatgat aggtgccgtg
     8761 acgcgacggt tcaaccaggc cagagcaaca tggctcatag gccagccgcg ctgttgtgaa
     8821 atatggcaca cccttcgaat gatttcttcg ttgctggagc tgttgctatg gtagaatgcc
     8881 ccattgggat tgatagtgga ccgcaacgtg cgtccgtttt gatccggggg cgagcaagtt
     8941 gtccactagc caatggtgcc cactgtctcg gtattagcca gtatcccatt agtagatatc
     9001 agtggaccgc agaagatgct caccggtatc aatcccactc cagtcatgtt gcaaaacttg
     9061 atcatctccc gctcctcttc gcgatataac aagttatagt ggttctgcat cgaaataaat
     9121 ttggtataac catatttctc cgcggtgtgt tgtaggttcg caaattgatg tgtccacatg
     9181 gaactcgcac caagatatcg aaccttccca gatctgacca gatcatgcag tgcctccatt
     9241 gtttcctccg gtgataccgt ttcgtcgtaa cggtgaattt gtagaacatc gatatacgtc
     9301 gttcccagtc tttcgagtga ggcttcaact gcgctgaata tagcgcctct tgaaagtcct
     9361 gttcgcaggt tagcactcaa ccaatactct ggggggtaat aatgatcaag acctacccca
     9421 ttgattggca taatctttgc tttgaccagc aagaccgtct tgcatggtta ttcccgagcc
     9481 tgggtcataa ttctctgtat cacacaccac gcgataacat ttggtcataa ccgtgagctt
     9541 gcgacgggga atattgtacg ttttcatcgc tttccccatg attctttcgg attctccatt
     9601 agagtagaca tttgccgtat cccactattg ctatgtaagt atgatgtttt ctctcagaca
     9661 atcgaaatga catatgactt actgtgttga tgcccctatc gtacgcatat tttagcaacg
     9721 gaagggccta gtcggcaggg ttattttttt gaacagtcgc aatgtgagtt tcatcgtcgt
     9781 caagagcgag tgtgcaagag atgtaattac aaacctcttt ctcgttcaaa acccatggaa
     9841 accatttcga gcttccaacc tgaagacctc ccagaattgg gctagatact ctcagtccac
     9901 tttttcccac ctgacgaaat tctaccttcg tcgcctggat cgatcttctc agtgcatccg
     9961 gcacggacac aaactttgcc gccgaggatt tgctcatttt taacctgact gaaaataatg
    10021 gcttctatcg ctacgtgggg agctaattat cttatgtaca tcattgaaaa tacagcgtga
    10081 cactgatcta tacatttgag cggctggata agcaatctga atgaaccgcg atgggtcccc
    10141 acgccgacag tcacagagag cgaccgaaag tttcttcttt tgctaacgga gacagctccg
    10201 accatatggt atttcattta tgcaaacatg tcttatttcg tgtgaagggc ttgatagaga
    10261 gctttagaac cgtgttgatt gatattagac tctaataggt ggacttagag ccaatccgat
    10321 cgcgatctgt acctaggtga tgctataact acgagcgatt gtggcagcac ccaagccctg
    10381 tatacatgtc acgatcacca tcgcatgtat ccaagcaagc tgaacatact tcccaaatgg
    10441 tctttaggag tggccgattt tcaaacaccc aaatacttag tggaataatg gtcaaggttt
    10501 gtgggctaat gtgcaacaac tccgacttta ctatcaaccc atgatgtctt cactctgcat
    10561 gtcaccctgc aagcactgaa cgcaactaga tgcaatggct ttggcacgcc accacgacta
    10621 tagtttataa tgaccaatca tgtctcaaag cagcagcgcc aaacgcagtc aggttgacgt
    10681 gctttcctta tgagcataag cgctgtcccc gagcgttgtt atcgtttcaa ctctcgcttt
    10741 ggtttcgata acagccctgc ctaatccgtt tcgtgtctga gtttttctta ccaaacaaaa
    10801 tgtagcgctt ggctcattgt tcatctcagt cagagaccga gattccttga aggcatgact
    10861 ctagaacgcg atcacaatac caactgggtt caggagaggt tcgagactgc tgcagggcaa
    10921 tgtaagaggc aggtagtaca gtttaccctg cgtggtttaa accgtgctcc atcgaaccat
    10981 tgatctacat gcgcccccca acaactcgta tccgatcctg cataacactg gcgtcagcag
    11041 atcataatct tccggaacaa caaccgaata tgctcgctac cccctgcgaa cgtcatttac
    11101 tgcgcaacct ctatatccta ccggtgcgcg ccacacccgg ttcaagaatt tatcattacg
    11161 ctggaaaggc gcacgaggcg actgagttgt aaacgcttgg atggattgat gttcacatgg
    11221 tgaacagttt catcatgcac aatcatgggt gcgaaaaagt aattaagtgc cgggttccac
    11281 tgcggcagca cgcgcgtcaa ttagatgcat cgcagtcatt cccggagcca cgcgaaagca
    11341 taatcaacga agtgttagca ccggtcatat tacctctaag tagtgaattc gacgcttgct
    11401 acacagcaag cataggtttg gggtgtttcc gagatttcaa tgccactaaa tctgccctga
    11461 caggatactt tcttatccca tgataccttt gtttgcccgc acgcgaggaa caaaaattcc
    11521 aacatctgga tactctctgt aatttcagtg agcccgctgt gcgcaggact tgcagaggtt
    11581 ctgttcctca acaccaattc ctaaggtaga tcactggaat catttagtgc ttcacagtgc
    11641 catctaggac atttttcatt caaaacttct tgtgtagata gattgtatgg taagccatga
    11701 tccagtcatc attatctgtc ggtaatgact ttacaacatg aaggcgcaga ggatgatagg
    11761 aaagcacaga agatggtaaa gatacagcag gcaatgtagt ataatgcatt ctagtttgca
    11821 ttttaagagt cggtgcgcta ctcaaagaca ttataggaca gactgacgtc tacttctatc
    11881 ttctatctca cgatcagtgc cgagtttttc tatgtccata gaattccatc acagaaacta
    11941 gagaatcaca acagatgctt cacgtagcat atacttttgt atttcatgaa agcatacaaa
    12001 ggctgaaaac atgtttcaga actaataagt ggccacgacc cattgaaggt ggatttctac
    12061 atggtacagt gagtgacctt gaaggcaggg cgcgggtcac gttgaagcac cgtctgaata
    12121 tgatgtcaat cggaggaacc cgcattttcg gaagaagata atcatgcctg gtcacgaaac
    12181 agtacctcag tgcgcgaggt gtacaatgat gcgcatagcg cgcacacacg cagagatcag
    12241 agtcgctcgc gcaatgacgt atggtcgccc agcgtatcgt ttcagccgat ttacgaagag
    12301 aagaacgccc atgaagagtt taattctcct tggaataagc taggaaattg gtctgtaggt
    12361 taaagtttcg cggcagtgcg gatggtaccg cgggcggcta gcctgccgaa ccgtggacga
    12421 aaccccatcg acaattgcac ttattttgaa atgccggata ggccatatct tacttcgtgg
    12481 gtctattcat ccgagaaaaa catgcggcac gaagatccgg cggacgtagc atgggctggg
    12541 tatgtgcgct tagggccaaa ctatactgtg cggaaggctt ttcagccctc gtattcggcc
    12601 gttgaaacca tggcagcatg agctcgccca atcaagttgg aagaaactca gaattcaaaa
    12661 gcagcgaaca cggtgaaaaa caccgaacac gttgattcgg atgtgatatc gtgggttcgc
    12721 agatcatagt tgaaagttgc atgtggtaaa ggaaggcaag tgattggcgg aatacccggc
    12781 tttcaaatca aactatcgcg acctggcgac gagcagagga cggcgattcg aagacactac
    12841 gtaaacgaag ttttggagtc cgaacatatg cctagaatcg acgaggatct gaattgagca
    12901 aacagagaaa cggaagtggg gaagcgtagg ccaagcagtg gttcgatttg cgccggatca
    12961 tgcacataaa aaggtgcatt atgtttgacc ttctcaaaaa gctgaagaac gaacaaatac
    13021 atagagagag catgtgggat gtcggaaaaa gcccccatgt agacagatgt gcattctaag
    13081 cgctgtttca atccatcgga tgtttcgcgc ttcttgtttg ttggggaagg cggagagagt
    13141 cgatagaaaa agcaaggttc aggctaaatc gatcgacgaa acagctcagt ctgtttttgg
    13201 gggcgtatct atgagacgag ctctccgttt ttcaaggtaa ttcgaatgaa tcgatgtaaa
    13261 taatagagga acaggttaat tgaggtcgat tgtgagcgtt attcatctct tccacgggca
    13321 tctctaattt gagagtacat gagtgatatt ctggaagagc gcaaccatac ttgataataa
    13381 aattgtaccc aatactaggc tagcatgagt atcctactcc tgtccagcgt ttacaagatg
    13441 gcaagagtcg tacgtggtcg aaacaatgtg atggccggat gagttactcc actgctgaac
    13501 agttgtcttc tagccatatt cactagcaca ctttggccca atcctttctt ttcccaacaa
    13561 aaatctcaag gttttggtag ggcgcaaaag gagcctggaa gggggccggg gctacctcaa
    13621 gcgcatcgct ccaaataccg gccccaagtg ccgagaatga acattcgggg cctacccagt
    13681 cacatggttt aacacgcagt aatgtctgga ttggaaagac gtttgttgca cggaaaccat
    13741 actccaggcc agcctcggaa tcgtccgaac caatgcacca ttggggccat gaagacacgt
    13801 gatcatcaaa attgccctct tcggccacat gtacaccctc gagtctgttc atcatgtttg
    13861 tatgtttgcc gcgtgtgcga tatgggtggg gaagttatgc gatgcagaag cagttagcat
    13921 gttatacagt agaatggcga aagatttcat ggtcacgtga tatgcgcgtt acctgcagga
    13981 cgatgcagtg cagtattatg cagggttgaa caacagttgc aattcggacg atgaacagta
    14041 tctgtggtac gcgtgtacta tgacctttat aacttggcta aaaaatacat atacctgctg
    14101 ggcagcgaca actttgttgt ctatgctctt tgatacagtt aatcactaaa tcgctatagt
    14161 gaatgaagtc tttatagaag tatgttagta tcgttaatag atgtgtcttt ttgtgatgta
    14221 ttgattgtca gggctgtgaa agcatgtgta ataccactca tgtacgaact atgatacgta
    14281 gccgtatgct ggagtaaatt gtatctttct ggcaacacat tgcgtttaca attgaaaata
    14341 aaccaaccca tccaagccta tattcatgag gcacttgaaa tgagaacgca agaattgtgg
    14401 tctttatata aaggtttagg ctacgaccga gcacgcaaac gctgtttcta caatgtaaat
    14461 caacacaatt acattcacca tctcctattt ggttaattgt ttagtacttc ccctggttga
    14521 attcgttgtg tcaggcttgc gtttggctgc attcggtatg acctgaacag gtccttgcga
    14581 tgttaatcga attcataaaa accatgtaaa ctaacagatg agccccattc ctagaaacaa
    14641 catgtttgac agatgtagtt ctatgtacat cgtatttctt aataatatat taaggcataa
    14701 tcttttcttc tgagatctaa gggttgatct gtaaaagtag aaatctgggt acattctttc
    14761 tctgtgctcc gttagaacca tgattgattt tctctaaaat tatttttggc tttccagagc
    14821 cgaacctttt acatcacgat agaatggtat gcggatcata atcttccact tccacgcgag
    14881 aaatgagagc gcatgacatt ttggaaagat tagaatactg tagctgttat gaagtactct
    14941 gttgacacga accataacat ctgtcgatgt gcaaacttcc cagtcttgat cgtgatatca
    15001 attccctttg ccctgcttgt cagcctccac agcccatggg atccatttac caatcgtctc
    15061 ttccagattg gagaacccat ttttcttccc aagtctcttc agtagctctg aggcccgtgc
    15121 tgtgtcaaca gtaccctgat cgggtatctc ttcaatgtgc tcaatgaact tcttttctgg
    15181 acagtgcttt ctaaaaatta ccaggatctc cttgtaggtg aattgatttg cgaatgcgat
    15241 gatgcgctca ttcaccacat catcctgagt caacgtcgcc agagtaagta atccagtgtc
    15301 ctcgacgtcg gtacaccaca ttggtggaag catagtagga acaccctgat tgccatccca
    15361 cagcattttc aacatagccg tcatgctgat aaatccagtg atgtcaaggc gcaccatggt
    15421 accccaattc acattgggca ccacgctatt aaattcaaaa tgggatttgt gctcttcaac
    15481 ccatttgaac ccgagctgct ctgcttccaa tttcttgcag cagtagttca tgtaacagcg
    15541 gaagaaatct tcgctctttg gcagtgtccg cgcttgtttg gcgtattcat tccacgtgtt
    15601 tgtgtcgaca tggtattgtt tcccagactg atgcataata caagctgact ggctgctcat
    15661 atacataact cggccaacgc ttggctcctt atctgctgct tctagaagac tctgcattac
    15721 tttaatctca agatcaatgg tcttttccac ttcggggagc atggctattg aagacgccag
    15781 gtgtgcaatg ccgttcacac cctttacagc ttcatcgaat gctccggggg cagataactc
    15841 tgggatggcg acgagctcga agccgctgcc gtagtgggtc aacatccatt ggtgctttga
    15901 agggtcgcgt acggatcctc ggacgcggta tccggcattc aggaggacct gtatggtatt
    15961 tccagcgata taaccatttg cgccagttat cagtacaaga cctccttcgg ggattggcgc
    16021 catgctggaa aatagatctt ccctaacttg gcagtatttt agaaggtttc cagcttctga
    16081 gattcagttt aagggcgaag aaaaggtgca gaaggagaac acaatttata atactgtata
    16141 gaactaggta tatgttggtg ggggggcacg ggttgaaggc ggacagtgta agatttaccc
    16201 gtgcgagata tgagacctgt tacacgcgtg tcggtgcgca ttcacagcca tcctcccaac
    16261 tcagactttt cgaccaatta aaatgttgat ataaagtgca ctgtcagacg ggctatcttt
    16321 ttaacctaga aataacagtc gatgaattct tagctagccg tgccgtatgc aatcagcgac
    16381 tagcgtgcgg cactgtttgt cactccagcc cactccaagt cgtgcgttcc cattttcaat
    16441 attctaatta cacaatcaca gcattaataa acgccgcccc taggtttaag cttgacaatg
    16501 tgacttttca tgtgagaggt cagcacttcc aacgaaagct atcgcaagtg cataagctag
    16561 tccgggctag cgtcgtctct agatatggta gactacgtga aatacagtcg atttctgata
    16621 gtcgatctct ggaggaaaaa gctccaagag attaatatgg gtacataatt ggagatgagt
    16681 ccgattatct ggtccgacct ggtgaaatgt gaaactgagg ataaacgcat gcgcgattgt
    16741 aacaaggcca aatagcggtt gagaccaacc gaaagccacc cgattatctg cttcgtgtgt
    16801 tccaatgctg tacccaacat cattcgaaga ttcctcgcta tggtcccctt tatcgtgacc
    16861 attcaagcat acagatgttg atgtgcaagc agttccagaa attgagcttt tccaactttg
    16921 aaatccatga cttcgctcgg gtggaggttg gtggccatca attgagatca atccaaccaa
    16981 gtcaacgatg aattgggtag acctaaaata tgaaaaatat gtaccgacct taattctcca
    17041 tgtttgatta atctgtgatg ccgtgctact gacctttcgc actggagcgc cattggctcc
    17101 attagaggca aagcgcacgt gcctgtcagc taaaattcaa tgtatctcat aggctgcgat
    17161 aagcttaatc taccgaatgc tctggtgcta tcaattaaaa aaatcgcatt catgtcctcg
    17221 tctacaataa cgtgttgtag tctttagttc aaagattaca tataaaggca gtaaatgaac
    17281 accgttcata ttaaatcttc ttctgctcaa gcaacttata tctacatcaa aagctctaaa
    17341 ggtttaagtc aagcaatggt gtcgcttaga tccaacactg aaaatactta atggtcttta
    17401 tcctccctca aagcccacaa cgattgttaa tataattgat tccctcgcaa gtagaatttc
    17461 tctaataaat tcttccgttt cttctcaagt cttatgggct gtctgtgcct gatatcatac
    17521 gtgcatatct agtgcgccga gaattttgct ttgaatttgc ccggtggggc catggacatg
    17581 cctactacag tgggatgaac caggttgttc tccagctata taaaacttcc aatcgtggcc
    17641 ttctagaaca taccagatgg tgatttagaa ttagatttga agactataca tgaaatttga
    17701 tagtcaatcc atttccaaat tattcgtttc ttcgtgaacg gagaaaatat tcagcgacta
    17761 tgatccacat cattaacagt ttccaattca gcaatatgat acctgagcat aaaaaccaaa
    17821 tacaattctc tcgtgtaata cttcctgaaa tagtttccca atcaattctc ccgaaaacag
    17881 aaaaccgtcc tcctggtagc tgccaagcct cagcctaacc cattccggtc ctgtcgtata
    17941 ttatcgcagt gtcattgata agaacgtata tgattccgat actcatgaga tattctttga
    18001 tgaatcagat ctcacggaaa agctgaattc aaatgtcgtc tagtgtatac attcctgaag
    18061 tcaccgcgca atttagacag cacagcttaa aaaaaaacaa ataggattat tctacctgtg
    18121 aacaccatgt gccttatcgc acttttgaag tccgtcctct gaaacacgct gataaatgac
    18181 ctgctggcca agcccaaaat cgcatatgcc cccatgatct agaccttctg atttccaagc
    18241 gatacgcgcg tatgcggtat tttggaatgt acttattctg agcgctgtca tcttgctctg
    18301 gggtttggtc ttactcgtat ccagcacaag gctatacaca acaaagagag aacataatcg
    18361 aactcggatt ccgagtagaa cttgcttgca tttggctgcc tttcaaacag cgtgaatcaa
    18421 atcgacacgg gctacggatt ggcccagcat tggaaagctt ggacattagt gggacttaca
    18481 cgcgtttgat tgtggcaggt cggttcgtaa cgattatttg tcatgattgc acgtatgctg
    18541 ccgaggtcac aagagaagcc tgggggaaag aaacagggtg ggagggtaca gcgtgtttat
    18601 cggaacagaa gtgtgtgcca ggaaatgttt cgtgtcgttg tgaatgggcg catcaatctc
    18661 taaatgtaag atgaacccat ctttcaattt aatgtttatt cattcgcaag caaaactatc
    18721 tagatatcca tggaaaaaga aaacggttat ataaaaaaga aggaaaaaaa cagaggcagc
    18781 ttttatcgta atcatcagaa ggaaatagtg tgtatataaa agtctaattc gaagttagtc
    18841 accaaatcat tcttcgacct cctcttctcc tcccctccac cttcacgaca ctcaagctat
    18901 atcctcaata gtcatatcgt gcaccgcctt gataatctcc tcggtacctt tcctcagcaa
    18961 caacttctca ggcgtcaccc caagaatctc aacgctctca taaatctccc tcttcatctc
    19021 gtcaattata tcatggatct tactaatcgc tgtgtagtgg cactcaaaca cgtgcttcag
    19081 caccgcagcg cacctcgcca catcggcaaa atggtccgtg taagccctcg cttgtattcc
    19141 gttcagatag atgttcacct ctcccaacgc cgcctgcagc cgggtggaca gatctagggt
    19201 gccttcttgg acggacagca ctctctcggt ccaccctcga accaggccat cgatcgagcc
    19261 gcggatgatc tcggcagaag gtgagcgttc aagctgctct ggacaccctg tgggtgtctg
    19321 ctcgaagcga ctttgagcct cgagatcgtt ttggatctcg accaggctgt ccgcgatgtc
    19381 ttcccactcg gactgattgg gtggcgccag ttcgccaatg aacatctgct gcagcatcgt
    19441 ctcgatcata tatgtgtcct tgtgcacagt gtcaaacatg ctctgcgcct cacgtccact
    19501 gcaatgtgca agcacctttt caccacccgg atgaaaagtg ggcagaatcg agatgtcgaa
    19561 aacgcgactg ccaagcgcaa gccaccggtc ttcgggctga ttatgcagcg caagctcagt
    19621 gcgagggatc atacgaggtg cctccgtacc ctttgtcccc gccatcgtcg agcttccggc
    19681 aacatgcaac cgcaacggtg gcaactcaga cgtgaggata gggcggagcc gcgtgcccag
    19741 gccgcggaat atcgtctgcg catccccggc catcttgggc cttgcctcga ggcacttggc
    19801 gacgtccagc ccgaactccg ccgacccgca gacgtaccac gtcgttttgc cctggttgaa
    19861 cagcgagcat aggctaaggt atcctgtgac ccttcccgtg aatggcttca gccggttcgc
    19921 gagcagagtc cgcacgtcgc ccaaggccgg acgcgacaac gcgacgacga cgcgcagcgc
    19981 agatccaaac ttggcggcca gccgctccag gatctcagag tacgccagca tgctgtagtc
    20041 gcgggtgccc acgacgagac gataccgccc gacgagtgtc tcctggcggg cgagccaggc
    20101 cagatatacg cctacggcac cgccctgcgc gatgaagatg gtctcatcgc gcggactggt
    20161 gttcgcctgg atgcggaaat gcggcgtgga tttgatggcg aggcggacag gaaagctggc
    20221 ctgctggttg cagatgtgcg aagagacggc gccgttattc cggacgcaga cctcgaccga
    20281 gctggccaat tggcaggacc cacccgccgc cttggtcgcc cagtgcagga catcgatcag
    20341 ggtgatggag tagatgcgac tgtgccattc tacttggccg tctgcgccct ctagcggcac
    20401 gctcacggag agggtgtcgc cgggactgac taccaacgga gtggagaaga cgaagcgcgc
    20461 ccgggcagtc tcgacgtttc cactgggact gaatagcagc ggcgtagacc acgcgtaccc
    20521 gtcgatgtcg aggtccctct cgtttggccc gaagcggatg ctgatcgctt ggtggagcgt
    20581 attcgacaga tgcgtctccg gcgacgccgc cttctggacg ccggaagatg tctttccgcg
    20641 tccagcgcgc agggcgagaa tgatacgcat tgccttcttc cgatggatat cgtacatgtt
    20701 ccgcagaccg tgctggaagc cattccacgc ctgcacgagg gggtagcggg ctccgccctt
    20761 ggcgatgtgg gcgcggagcg acggggcgga cgccaagcca gtcacgaggg cggtcacgct
    20821 tggcgggaag aagcgacttc gggacgccag cgagtctggg aggatcgctt gtcccttcgg
    20881 gtcggcccgc ccactaaagc catcgagcat ccagaaaagc gggcagtcgg acccgctcga
    20941 tccaatgtcg cagacgccgc atgccttgga ccactttgcg aacgtgtggc cccagataac
    21001 ctcgtcgatc agcatggaga agagctcctc gttggcgcac gcaatcgcca gctggaggtc
    21061 cgccagcgcc tcgcacatgg ccagcgagct ggcggggctg tcgtccaacc gcgtcagcag
    21121 ggctggcatg cgttgtagtc ttgtgatgcc gccggcgtcc tcgaagatct cctggcaccg
    21181 tcgttgtgtg ccgttcgtcc gtaccatctc gtgtaaacgc cccatctcct tgtggcatcc
    21241 gcgactggcg tagggcccct ggtcccagat gtcaccgcgg gcggtgcggt tcaacaggtt
    21301 gactctgtct tgcttcactc ggtccgcaag gggccaagca cctaccgcct ttgcggccgt
    21361 ggcctcgtcg aacagccctt ttgccatggc cagggcggcg agcaccatct gttcctggcc
    21421 gaaagggcgc tgttgcgtct cgcacgcgaa tctctcgtca gtgaggagga actcatccag
    21481 catggctctg agctcgagct catggaaaac ctggatgacc atcttgtgtt cgttcagcgt
    21541 ggaaggtgtt gtgagatcgt catcttccct gggccagtga tatgtctgct ccagacatgt
    21601 gaggtagacg ctgagggcgg tacacaactc ttcgcattcc aaggctgcca cggacatatc
    21661 catgagagat cttgacccaa gctgttcgag tttcaagctc aactcttcga ctaggcgacg
    21721 atgattccct agctggactg cacgaccgag gtcctcaaga gccgcagaga tggctctgaa
    21781 cccttcacgt cccggcccct ccggtatcat cccctcgagg gcctcatacc ggggaacggg
    21841 aggcaattca cccagtggac tcagtgaacc cattgcagct acaacaaccg acaccctcag
    21901 cagacaaaca aacaaacaaa gtaagagctg gtagcaccaa agagtggctt gtcgagaata
    21961 gaaaaaaatt tagtcacaac gggcggggaa gcggctcggg ggtataaacc gtcagcagtc
    22021 gctatggtga gctaccgtgg ctaaattttg ccatctccga gcaatcgagg catcgcatgc
    22081 taggcgtgct acgatgatac gtagcaaagg gatccgcatc cttgcgaggt gctctagcgg
    22141 tcaaaccggt cagctccacg ttcgtccgga cgcggtggta taggttcgat ggaactattg
    22201 cgtcaagctc gcgcactagg gcatcaggta tccagctcgg ctgcaagggt gctgggcgat
    22261 tccttcgcgg gtacgaatgg ttcgggagct ttttgcgaga ctacacgtgc ggtgtacggc
    22321 tggtggtgtt tggagtcgac gttcaggttg gacttgtaca gttgagggtg gcgtttgatt
    22381 gcgattgttc cttggtggaa tcttggtcgg acccaccgct gcccaggcct tccaagtctt
    22441 gacggtaggc acctgtttcg cagttatccg tccgcagtac gcggaattaa ccagttcagt
    22501 actagcagtg aacagcgact acatggtggc attcaggcca gcaatggcat gaatcacggt
    22561 cacttgaaaa acagaacttt taccattatc agaatttggc caccatggtc ttttccggct
    22621 tctttcacat gatagttaca tgccctgtca tttttttttt attttttttt ccaaaattgt
    22681 actcccagat tcacacctcc tcaaacctca tatgcctccc aatgtacctt tgtacctcac
    22741 ttcgccacca tgaaccgaat ctcaagtata ccatcgaacc caaccataca ttcaatacac
    22801 tctcccaatc cgaacataca tacatacagt cttacatttc attacagccc cagctacccc
    22861 ccatgcggct acactccctc ccacccgcat gcagccccag acccgcgccc aacccacctt
    22921 ccactcaaga aatagaaaac aaaccactca atctcaccac catcacatcc ccctccccta
    22981 accataacca accaatcccc tccccagccc agcccagccc tcaccataaa tggcgcaatc
    23041 caccaaggca atcacgatac tctacacagc tcccaggatc aaactccgca ccccaggccc
    23101 ccccatacca gagcacttac cgaatccata catccataaa ttaacctcac gtgcgggaag
    23161 gatgcgcacc ccggggctcg gcgcccggac gccgacatca atcctgacat aggcatgcct
    23221 gcatgcacgc acgcataccc atgctcgcat gcacgcctac atacacaaaa gcctacacaa
    23281 ctgcacgggc ggaagggaag gaaggggaag agccgcgctg acacatgcgc tatactgtgg
    23341 agtacgtaca tacgcacata gtacatacgt acatacgtac cggcatgcgc gacgccgttt
    23401 ccgtttccgt ttccgtttcc ctaccctaca tacatacctc agcggcgtca gccgtggtcg
    23461 tcgcagcgct acgctacacc acgcctggaa aatggtttcc ccaaagcggg cacccgtgca
    23521 gttctagact gcgcggcggg agcgagggat ccgcctggct tccagacgtg ccattcagat
    23581 ggagctgtgt acgtgggtgc gtgaagcgta gcggggacgc gtttcaggtg cgcgcagagt
    23641 actgccgtgg tgaggccggg gcttgccagg aggagtggag tggagtggag gagtgcacaa
    23701 gtgtggtgcg tgctgaggat gggatgggat gggaggaaga gggagcgcgg gaagggaggg
    23761 aagggaaggg aagggggtaa ttatccgagg ggaaggaggg ccgttttgca cgcaagggga
    23821 taagagtttg gcttagtagc ttagtatggg gcttgggagg cttatgtgcg tgggcgcttg
    23881 ggggcaggga gagctacatg gcttggtgga ttcggtacgt acagtatgta tctgcgtatg
    23941 tatgtatgta tgatgtgtac aatgtgtgag caccagcgtc gggcagtgat cacagcgcta
    24001 ggtttttagg ctgttacgcg tctcgtatca atatggagga tgtgtagaag tagaaacggc
    24061 gggcttcgtc tagtcagtgg cctacacacc tagtgtacat acaatgtatg cggctcacta
    24121 ccgcctagcc ccggacttga atatacacat gtatgtatgt atgtatgtat acacgtctcg
    24181 tctgcacccc gtccgtcttt acgaacctac atccatacac actacacatg caggaggccg
    24241 cccagccaag tcctcgatcg cgatcccgca catccacaca catacagacc gttacggaaa
    24301 cctaacccag cacgcagccg aacagtgtgg tcccggagga aagaaactcc cgcgacgtct
    24361 ggaacaagca ggagccaaga tgacgcaccc tgctgatacc ggtggggaac aaattcttag
    24421 ttttcatttt attttcagcc cccaggtgat aagtgtccag gtactcaaga tcgggtgcaa
    24481 gcatgcgagg tggctcgatc gggaatttta actcatggtg tctggcgtgc tgtgcgg
//
