# Supplementary material for: A draft genome of the ascomycotal fungal species Pseudopithomyces maydicus (family Didymosphaeriaceae)
Source: bioRxiv preprint, doi:10.1101/2022.11.26.518055, version 1 (2022-11-29)
Supplement: Supplementary Results [file 518055_file09.zip › antiSMASH_download/contig_20.region001.gbk]

LOCUS       contig_20              43431 bp    DNA     linear   UNK 01-JAN-1980
DEFINITION  contig_20.
ACCESSION   contig_20
VERSION     contig_20
KEYWORDS    .
SOURCE      
  ORGANISM  
            .
COMMENT     ##antiSMASH-Data-START##
            Version      :: 6.0.1
            Run date     :: 2022-03-15 04:58:58
            NOTE: This is a single cluster extracted from a larger record!
            Orig. start  :: 0
            Orig. end    :: 43431
            ##antiSMASH-Data-END##
FEATURES             Location/Qualifiers
     protocluster    1..43431
                     /aStool="rule-based-clusters"
                     /contig_edge="True"
                     /core_location="[786:23431]"
                     /cutoff="20000"
                     /detection_rule="cds(Condensation and (AMP-binding or
                     A-OX))"
                     /neighbourhood="20000"
                     /product="NRPS"
                     /protocluster_number="1"
                     /tool="antismash"
     proto_core      787..23431
                     /aStool="rule-based-clusters"
                     /tool="antismash"
                     /cutoff="20000"
                     /detection_rule="cds(Condensation and (AMP-binding or
                     A-OX))"
                     /neighbourhood="20000"
                     /product="NRPS"
                     /protocluster_number="1"
     cand_cluster    1..43431
                     /SMILES="NC(C(C)C)C(=O)NC([*])C(=O)NC([*])C(=O)NC(Cc1ccccc1
                     )C(=O)NC([*])C(=O)O"
                     /candidate_cluster_number="1"
                     /contig_edge="True"
                     /detection_rules="cds(Condensation and (AMP-binding or
                     A-OX))"
                     /kind="single"
                     /product="NRPS"
                     /protoclusters="1"
                     /tool="antismash"
     region          1..43431
                     /candidate_cluster_numbers="1"
                     /contig_edge="True"
                     /product="NRPS"
                     /region_number="1"
                     /rules="cds(Condensation and (AMP-binding or A-OX))"
                     /tool="antismash"
     CDS             complement(join(787..838,864..2035,2403..2563,2626..2870,
                     3004..8593,8648..9133,9181..9433,9629..9719,10140..10189))
                     /NRPS_PKS="Domain: PCP (187-252). E-value: 3.9e-19. Score:
                     60.4. Matches aSDomain:
                     nrpspksdomains_input.path1.gene1_PCP.1"
                     /NRPS_PKS="Domain: Condensation_LCL (293-553). E-value:
                     2.2e-72. Score: 235.3. Matches aSDomain:
                     nrpspksdomains_input.path1.gene1_Condensation_LCL.1"
                     /NRPS_PKS="Domain: AMP-binding (718-1123). E-value: 3e-88.
                     Score: 287.9. Matches aSDomain:
                     nrpspksdomains_input.path1.gene1_AMP-binding.1"
                     /NRPS_PKS="Domain: nMT (1218-1441). E-value: 1.3e-94.
                     Score: 308.5. Matches aSDomain:
                     nrpspksdomains_input.path1.gene1_nMT.1"
                     /NRPS_PKS="Domain: PCP (1665-1734). E-value: 4.4e-21.
                     Score: 66.6. Matches aSDomain:
                     nrpspksdomains_input.path1.gene1_PCP.2"
                     /NRPS_PKS="Domain: Condensation_DCL (1780-2054). E-value:
                     1.5e-55. Score: 180.2. Matches aSDomain:
                     nrpspksdomains_input.path1.gene1_Condensation_DCL.1"
                     /NRPS_PKS="Domain: AMP-binding (2171-2426). E-value:
                     1.8e-23. Score: 74.5. Matches aSDomain:
                     nrpspksdomains_input.path1.gene1_AMP-binding.2"
                     /NRPS_PKS="Domain: PCP (2563-2629). E-value: 6.3e-18.
                     Score: 56.5. Matches aSDomain:
                     nrpspksdomains_input.path1.gene1_PCP.3"
                     /NRPS_PKS="type: NRPS"
                     /Name="input.path1.gene1"
                     /gene="input.path1.gene1"
                     /gene_functions="biosynthetic (rule-based-clusters) NRPS:
                     AMP-binding"
                     /gene_functions="biosynthetic (rule-based-clusters) NRPS:
                     Condensation"
                     /gene_functions="biosynthetic-additional
                     (rule-based-clusters) PP-binding"
                     /gene_functions="biosynthetic-additional (smcogs)
                     SMCOG1127:condensation domain-containing protein (Score:
                     163.7; E-value: 1.3e-49)"
                     /gene_kind="biosynthetic"
                     /sec_met_domain="Condensation (E-value: 7.1e-50, bitscore:
                     161.7, seeds: 42, tool: rule-based-clusters)"
                     /sec_met_domain="AMP-binding (E-value: 4.8e-90, bitscore:
                     294.0, seeds: 400, tool: rule-based-clusters)"
                     /sec_met_domain="PP-binding (E-value: 5.1e-17, bitscore:
                     54.2, seeds: 164, tool: rule-based-clusters)"
                     /source="GlimmerHMM"
                     /transl_table=1
                     /translation="MSKCKTQLDPALPTDTAEAAGVISSARLTRASTIKDVGKATTAVY
                     WIYKADGSIELLGRKDTQVKLRGQRIELGEIEHQARLSGTAEVMDLVVEMIRPESKDDM
                     LACFIAVERNQHGPEETDNLLPASCVQVHGACAVRSIGAATDDVVPEGGPQATARNRSL
                     PHGTAASRAAGPSRGPKQQPKTEAEKQMQQLWAQVLNIAPESIGLDDSFFRLGGDSIAA
                     MRLVGEAHRVGMQLNVADLFNNPELVELASKTTPSDSSSLTTIQAVNHVGPVEQSFAQA
                     RLWFLEQLYPGLTLNVALLAIEQRHETLRTIFATQDGVSVQIVQPFSAKDLTIIDLSLC
                     EDEHKRLEVVRKAQMVPFDLRTEPGWRAVVYRLGKNDFVLSIVMHHIVSDGWSIDILTR
                     ELETFYSASIEGQDPLSHVAPLPVQYRDFSMWQKQQSQIDEHEKQLNYWLTQLQTSRPA
                     ELLCDKPRPANQSGNASVKTMEIGGPMYAKLQHFCKLRGVTTFVALLTAFRTTHFRLTG
                     QDDATIGTVNANRDLWELREMIGFFVNMQCLRTTVDDESFDELVQKIHGVAVESLANQD
                     VPFESLVSKLKTDRDLSRHPLVQLIFVVHSQHDLGEVKLEGVQTESLHDGVTSRFDLEF
                     HFFQHADSLKGNIVYSTDLFEPETIDNLISVFSSVLEGCLREPSTSVTTLPLLTNNDYE
                     RLDSMGLFKVEETLYPRDLSVIDVFRQQASAYPSRIAVKDANEQMTYAQLDSASDILAE
                     WLAKQQLTPEALVGVLANRRCQTIVTFLGIMKANLAYLPFDVKIPGKRMEAILSTLPGN
                     SLVLLGADVKPPISEPENVKFVSIAEATAEQTGDGVTLRSSTKAKGPSATSLAYVMFTS
                     GSTGLPKGVMIEHRGIVRLVKDNSLAQHMPGFPTMAHIANLAFDASTWEIYATLLHGGT
                     LICIDTMAALDPVSMLQIVSQNNIQTGLFTPALFRQYVAESPALVSALTTICVGGEALH
                     PEDYYSAKTVLKGKLINCYGPTENTVCSTIFVLPKDDIFPSGVPIGRAFSNSGAYVMDS
                     KLQLVPLGVVGELVVTGDGLARGYTDAKQNIDQFVSITMEGQTVRAYRTGDYVRYRPRD
                     GQMEFFRRIDGQVKIRGQRVELAEIEHALRSHQCVSDAVAVLQHRDGDDVQISGFVVIH
                     EDATMVEDETDDSDEAQHVDTWQEQFDDDFYTPIENITTIGRDFMGWTSMYDGSLIDKG
                     EMNEWLDDAIATLRNGRQPGRVLEIGSGTGMILFNLGTGLEKYVGLDPSRSAVEFVTRT
                     ANSNPAFAGKVSMVQATAADVLRLKQPIDADLVIFNSVLQYFPSQDYLFKVIQDLVKLD
                     GVETIFVGDVRNNALNREFYTTRALVMTANKASKGDLRRMMTDMSHVEREFLVDPGFFS
                     SLPSRLPGLIDHVEVLPKKMKATNELSCYRFGAVIHVRSKTWPGAEIRSVADDKWIDFA
                     KQGLDRKALQQELKSVSYSNPIAVGNIPSSKTLKARFVVETVEDDSTEPSSNDWLSAVH
                     KKAENYAALAPCDLVVMAEEAGCRVEFSCSRHFSLRGGFDAIFHKFEPQNGTERVLFRF
                     PTDHQERPMHTLTNKPLQQQLLQKTQQQLYKILEARLPAYMVPQTITMLDVMPVNQNGK
                     VDRKMLAERKQEQEVHRGVVEQPQSVAERKMQQLWAQVLGIDPDKIDNIGLDDSFFQLG
                     GDSIAAMRLVSEARRVGLELSVAELFRHPVLRDLAALQGIQDTTAVEDIPAFSLLRSDI
                     EEESNASAVREEVAVMCSIDASLIEDVYPCSPLQGGLMSLTSKRAGDYVMQSVLELRSD
                     VEDEDAFRAAWEQMVQSTTILRTRIVQHSRLGLLQAVVAEDIRWMEAATLEEYLEKDKL
                     VSMGLGDQLTRYALVRSQGKRYFVWTIHHALYDGWSMPQIIRTVTQMYRGTASESVLAS
                     QPNFNAFIKYISQQDQKVAELYWQSELADCEATLFPLLPSTVKQPAANATLEYQCQPLN
                     KTVPNVTTSTLIRAAWGIIASRYTHSDDVVFGATVTGRNAPVHGIDAMLGPTIATVPLR
                     IRVQGEQTVVNLLSNMQDQATEMIAHEQTGLHRIAKMGSGPRHACGFQTLLVVQPGGEM
                     FDADSLGEWRGNSELQDFTSYALMLQCKLEKEGVRITASFDERIMEREMPPAVERCIHD
                     VVAEQGRKRPDAPAICAWDGDMTYGELDELSTKLARHLAQRIKREDVVPLCFEKSMWTV
                     VAMLAVLKAGGKFHACLGLRGVLAHGGGSCQRGHRGEQGVTGAYIVECTTVLYWSAFEY
                     AHKHGIELWGSRIHLRQTYGSSEVSGVVSSTRLVSTSNTREVGKATTGAYWIVDPSDTS
                     RLAPLGAPGELLVEGPVVGRGYIDGAKTAATFIQAPAWRHSFDGSSPQLRLYKTGDLAR
                     YISEDGSIELLGRKDTQVKLRGQRIELEEIEHQVRLSGAEMKGLAVELIKPEGRDNMLA
                     CFIALGKQEEGEKEMDKTSGEQSTVQNTVRVIRERLERVLPQYMVPTLFVPLEDLPKTT
                     SLKINRKGLREMGASFTAQKLAELRKSSGQDGARRPLTESEQTMQQLWARVLEVEAESI
                     GPEDNFFQLGGDSITAMKLVGEARRAGVQLTVAEIFRHAQLATFANHYVRAANDGVEKI
                     TAPFSLLAPATKDAMFASTNPFDRVGPLDNIVDILPVSYTQKILARHSITSPSAWKKL"
     PFAM_domain     complement(1025..1213)
                     /aSDomain="PP-binding"
                     /aSTool="clusterhmmer"
                     /database="32.0"
                     /db_xref="PF00550.25"
                     /description="Phosphopantetheine attachment site"
                     /detection="hmmscan"
                     /domain_id="clusterhmmer_input.path1.gene1_0009"
                     /evalue="2.60E-14"
                     /label="input.path1.gene1"
                     /locus_tag="input.path1.gene1"
                     /protein_end="2629"
                     /protein_start="2566"
                     /score="53.3"
                     /tool="antismash"
                     /translation="MQQLWARVLEVEAESIGPEDNFFQLGGDSITAMKLVGEARRAGVQ
                     LTVAEIFRHAQLATFANH"
     aSDomain        complement(1025..1222)
                     /aSDomain="PCP"
                     /aSTool="nrps_pks_domains"
                     /database="nrpspksdomains.hmm"
                     /detection="hmmscan"
                     /domain_id="nrpspksdomains_input.path1.gene1_PCP.3"
                     /evalue="6.30E-18"
                     /label="input.path1.gene1_PCP.3"
                     /locus_tag="input.path1.gene1"
                     /protein_end="2629"
                     /protein_start="2563"
                     /score="56.5"
                     /tool="antismash"
                     /translation="EQTMQQLWARVLEVEAESIGPEDNFFQLGGDSITAMKLVGEARRA
                     GVQLTVAEIFRHAQLATFANH"
     aSModule        1025..4133
                     /complete
                     /domains="nrpspksdomains_input.path1.gene1_Condensation_DCL
                     .1"
                     /domains="nrpspksdomains_input.path1.gene1_AMP-binding.2"
                     /domains="nrpspksdomains_input.path1.gene1_PCP.3"
                     /locus_tags="input.path1.gene1"
                     /monomer_pairings="X -> X"
                     /tool="antismash"
                     /type="nrps"
     CDS_motif       complement(1124..1153)
                     /aSTool="nrps_pks_domains"
                     /database="abmotifs"
                     /detection="hmmscan"
                     /domain_id="nrpspksmotif_input.path1.gene1_0018"
                     /evalue="1.30E-01"
                     /label="PCP_mE"
                     /locus_tag="input.path1.gene1"
                     /protein_end="2596"
                     /protein_start="2586"
                     /score="5.7"
                     /tool="antismash"
                     /translation="NFFQLGGDSI"
     CDS_motif       complement(1604..1666)
                     /aSTool="nrps_pks_domains"
                     /database="abmotifs"
                     /detection="hmmscan"
                     /domain_id="nrpspksmotif_input.path1.gene1_0017"
                     /evalue="9.40E-11"
                     /label="NRPS-A_a8"
                     /locus_tag="input.path1.gene1"
                     /protein_end="2436"
                     /protein_start="2415"
                     /score="33.8"
                     /tool="antismash"
                     /translation="LGRKDTQVKLRGQRIELEEIE"
     PFAM_domain     complement(1634..2011)
                     /aSDomain="AMP-binding"
                     /aSTool="clusterhmmer"
                     /database="32.0"
                     /db_xref="PF00501.28"
                     /db_xref="GO:0003824"
                     /description="AMP-binding enzyme"
                     /detection="hmmscan"
                     /domain_id="clusterhmmer_input.path1.gene1_0008"
                     /evalue="1.20E-19"
                     /gene_ontologies="GO:0003824: catalytic activity"
                     /label="input.path1.gene1"
                     /locus_tag="input.path1.gene1"
                     /protein_end="2426"
                     /protein_start="2300"
                     /score="70.2"
                     /tool="antismash"
                     /translation="HLRQTYGSSEVSGVVSSTRLVSTSNTREVGKATTGAYWIVDPSDT
                     SRLAPLGAPGELLVEGPVVGRGYIDGAKTAATFIQAPAWRHSFDGSSPQLRLYKTGDLA
                     RYISEDGSIELLGRKDTQVKLR"
     aSDomain        complement(join(1634..2035,2403..2563,2626..2827))
                     /aSDomain="AMP-binding"
                     /aSTool="nrps_pks_domains"
                     /database="nrpspksdomains.hmm"
                     /detection="hmmscan"
                     /domain_id="nrpspksdomains_input.path1.gene1_AMP-binding.2"
                     /evalue="1.80E-23"
                     /label="input.path1.gene1_AMP-binding.2"
                     /locus_tag="input.path1.gene1"
                     /protein_end="2426"
                     /protein_start="2171"
                     /score="74.5"
                     /specificity="consensus: X"
                     /tool="antismash"
                     /translation="AEQGRKRPDAPAICAWDGDMTYGELDELSTKLARHLAQRIKREDV
                     VPLCFEKSMWTVVAMLAVLKAGGKFHACLGLRGVLAHGGGSCQRGHRGEQGVTGAYIVE
                     CTTVLYWSAFEYAHKHGIELWGSRIHLRQTYGSSEVSGVVSSTRLVSTSNTREVGKATT
                     GAYWIVDPSDTSRLAPLGAPGELLVEGPVVGRGYIDGAKTAATFIQAPAWRHSFDGSSP
                     QLRLYKTGDLARYISEDGSIELLGRKDTQVKLR"
     CDS_motif       complement(1778..1864)
                     /aSTool="nrps_pks_domains"
                     /database="abmotifs"
                     /detection="hmmscan"
                     /domain_id="nrpspksmotif_input.path1.gene1_0016"
                     /evalue="8.40E-09"
                     /label="NRPS-A_a6"
                     /locus_tag="input.path1.gene1"
                     /protein_end="2378"
                     /protein_start="2349"
                     /score="27.8"
                     /tool="antismash"
                     /translation="PLGAPGELLVEGPVVGRGYIDGAKTAATF"
     CDS_motif       complement(join(2562..2563,2626..2647))
                     /aSTool="nrps_pks_domains"
                     /database="abmotifs"
                     /detection="hmmscan"
                     /domain_id="nrpspksmotif_input.path1.gene1_0015"
                     /evalue="2.80E+00"
                     /label="NRPS-A_a2"
                     /locus_tag="input.path1.gene1"
                     /protein_end="2239"
                     /protein_start="2231"
                     /score="2.3"
                     /tool="antismash"
                     /translation="LAVLKAGG"
     PFAM_domain     complement(join(2562..2563,2626..2827))
                     /aSDomain="AMP-binding"
                     /aSTool="clusterhmmer"
                     /database="32.0"
                     /db_xref="PF00501.28"
                     /db_xref="GO:0003824"
                     /description="AMP-binding enzyme"
                     /detection="hmmscan"
                     /domain_id="clusterhmmer_input.path1.gene1_0007"
                     /evalue="5.70E-10"
                     /gene_ontologies="GO:0003824: catalytic activity"
                     /label="input.path1.gene1"
                     /locus_tag="input.path1.gene1"
                     /protein_end="2239"
                     /protein_start="2171"
                     /score="38.4"
                     /tool="antismash"
                     /translation="AEQGRKRPDAPAICAWDGDMTYGELDELSTKLARHLAQRIKREDV
                     VPLCFEKSMWTVVAMLAVLKAGG"
     PFAM_domain     complement(3015..4133)
                     /aSDomain="Condensation"
                     /aSTool="clusterhmmer"
                     /database="32.0"
                     /db_xref="PF00668.20"
                     /description="Condensation domain"
                     /detection="hmmscan"
                     /domain_id="clusterhmmer_input.path1.gene1_0006"
                     /evalue="1.00E-40"
                     /label="input.path1.gene1"
                     /locus_tag="input.path1.gene1"
                     /protein_end="2153"
                     /protein_start="1780"
                     /score="139.8"
                     /tool="antismash"
                     /translation="EDVYPCSPLQGGLMSLTSKRAGDYVMQSVLELRSDVEDEDAFRAA
                     WEQMVQSTTILRTRIVQHSRLGLLQAVVAEDIRWMEAATLEEYLEKDKLVSMGLGDQLT
                     RYALVRSQGKRYFVWTIHHALYDGWSMPQIIRTVTQMYRGTASESVLASQPNFNAFIKY
                     ISQQDQKVAELYWQSELADCEATLFPLLPSTVKQPAANATLEYQCQPLNKTVPNVTTST
                     LIRAAWGIIASRYTHSDDVVFGATVTGRNAPVHGIDAMLGPTIATVPLRIRVQGEQTVV
                     NLLSNMQDQATEMIAHEQTGLHRIAKMGSGPRHACGFQTLLVVQPGGEMFDADSLGEWR
                     GNSELQDFTSYALMLQCKLEKEGVRITASFDER"
     aSDomain        complement(3312..4133)
                     /aSDomain="Condensation"
                     /aSTool="nrps_pks_domains"
                     /database="nrpspksdomains.hmm"
                     /detection="hmmscan"
                     /domain_id="nrpspksdomains_input.path1.gene1_Condensation_D
                     CL.1"
                     /domain_subtype="Condensation_DCL"
                     /evalue="1.50E-55"
                     /label="input.path1.gene1_Condensation_DCL.1"
                     /locus_tag="input.path1.gene1"
                     /protein_end="2054"
                     /protein_start="1780"
                     /score="180.2"
                     /tool="antismash"
                     /translation="EDVYPCSPLQGGLMSLTSKRAGDYVMQSVLELRSDVEDEDAFRAA
                     WEQMVQSTTILRTRIVQHSRLGLLQAVVAEDIRWMEAATLEEYLEKDKLVSMGLGDQLT
                     RYALVRSQGKRYFVWTIHHALYDGWSMPQIIRTVTQMYRGTASESVLASQPNFNAFIKY
                     ISQQDQKVAELYWQSELADCEATLFPLLPSTVKQPAANATLEYQCQPLNKTVPNVTTST
                     LIRAAWGIIASRYTHSDDVVFGATVTGRNAPVHGIDAMLGPTIATVPLRIRV"
     CDS_motif       complement(3321..3416)
                     /aSTool="nrps_pks_domains"
                     /database="abmotifs"
                     /detection="hmmscan"
                     /domain_id="nrpspksmotif_input.path1.gene1_0014"
                     /evalue="2.10E-14"
                     /label="C5_DCL_263-294"
                     /locus_tag="input.path1.gene1"
                     /protein_end="2051"
                     /protein_start="2019"
                     /score="45.9"
                     /tool="antismash"
                     /translation="DVVFGATVTGRNAPVHGIDAMLGPTIATVPLR"
     CDS_motif       complement(3708..3773)
                     /aSTool="nrps_pks_domains"
                     /database="abmotifs"
                     /detection="hmmscan"
                     /domain_id="nrpspksmotif_input.path1.gene1_0013"
                     /evalue="4.00E-08"
                     /label="C3_DCL_135-156"
                     /locus_tag="input.path1.gene1"
                     /protein_end="1922"
                     /protein_start="1900"
                     /score="25.8"
                     /tool="antismash"
                     /translation="IHHALYDGWSMPQIIRTVTQMY"
     CDS_motif       complement(3954..4064)
                     /aSTool="nrps_pks_domains"
                     /database="abmotifs"
                     /detection="hmmscan"
                     /domain_id="nrpspksmotif_input.path1.gene1_0012"
                     /evalue="3.90E-08"
                     /label="C2_LCL_024-062"
                     /locus_tag="input.path1.gene1"
                     /protein_end="1840"
                     /protein_start="1803"
                     /score="25.7"
                     /tool="antismash"
                     /translation="YVMQSVLELRSDVEDEDAFRAAWEQMVQSTTILRTRI"
     aSDomain        complement(4272..4478)
                     /aSDomain="PCP"
                     /aSTool="nrps_pks_domains"
                     /database="nrpspksdomains.hmm"
                     /detection="hmmscan"
                     /domain_id="nrpspksdomains_input.path1.gene1_PCP.2"
                     /evalue="4.40E-21"
                     /label="input.path1.gene1_PCP.2"
                     /locus_tag="input.path1.gene1"
                     /protein_end="1734"
                     /protein_start="1665"
                     /score="66.6"
                     /tool="antismash"
                     /translation="ERKMQQLWAQVLGIDPDKIDNIGLDDSFFQLGGDSIAAMRLVSEA
                     RRVGLELSVAELFRHPVLRDLAAL"
     aSModule        4272..8648
                     /complete
                     /domains="nrpspksdomains_input.path1.gene1_Condensation_LCL
                     .1"
                     /domains="nrpspksdomains_input.path1.gene1_AMP-binding.1"
                     /domains="nrpspksdomains_input.path1.gene1_nMT.1"
                     /domains="nrpspksdomains_input.path1.gene1_PCP.2"
                     /locus_tags="input.path1.gene1"
                     /monomer_pairings="phe -> NMe-phe"
                     /tool="antismash"
                     /type="nrps"
     PFAM_domain     complement(4275..4472)
                     /aSDomain="PP-binding"
                     /aSTool="clusterhmmer"
                     /database="32.0"
                     /db_xref="PF00550.25"
                     /description="Phosphopantetheine attachment site"
                     /detection="hmmscan"
                     /domain_id="clusterhmmer_input.path1.gene1_0005"
                     /evalue="5.00E-14"
                     /label="input.path1.gene1"
                     /locus_tag="input.path1.gene1"
                     /protein_end="1733"
                     /protein_start="1667"
                     /score="52.4"
                     /tool="antismash"
                     /translation="KMQQLWAQVLGIDPDKIDNIGLDDSFFQLGGDSIAAMRLVSEARR
                     VGLELSVAELFRHPVLRDLAA"
     CDS_motif       complement(4371..4400)
                     /aSTool="nrps_pks_domains"
                     /database="abmotifs"
                     /detection="hmmscan"
                     /domain_id="nrpspksmotif_input.path1.gene1_0011"
                     /evalue="1.40E-01"
                     /label="PCP_mE"
                     /locus_tag="input.path1.gene1"
                     /protein_end="1701"
                     /protein_start="1691"
                     /score="5.6"
                     /tool="antismash"
                     /translation="SFFQLGGDSI"
     aSDomain        complement(5151..5819)
                     /aSDomain="MT"
                     /aSTool="nrps_pks_domains"
                     /database="nrpspksdomains.hmm"
                     /detection="hmmscan"
                     /domain_id="nrpspksdomains_input.path1.gene1_nMT.1"
                     /domain_subtype="nMT"
                     /evalue="1.30E-94"
                     /label="input.path1.gene1_nMT.1"
                     /locus_tag="input.path1.gene1"
                     /protein_end="1441"
                     /protein_start="1218"
                     /score="308.5"
                     /tool="antismash"
                     /translation="GSLIDKGEMNEWLDDAIATLRNGRQPGRVLEIGSGTGMILFNLGT
                     GLEKYVGLDPSRSAVEFVTRTANSNPAFAGKVSMVQATAADVLRLKQPIDADLVIFNSV
                     LQYFPSQDYLFKVIQDLVKLDGVETIFVGDVRNNALNREFYTTRALVMTANKASKGDLR
                     RMMTDMSHVEREFLVDPGFFSSLPSRLPGLIDHVEVLPKKMKATNELSCYRFGAVIHVR
                     S"
     PFAM_domain     complement(5439..5732)
                     /aSDomain="Methyltransf_11"
                     /aSTool="clusterhmmer"
                     /database="32.0"
                     /db_xref="PF08241.12"
                     /db_xref="GO:0008168"
                     /description="Methyltransferase domain"
                     /detection="hmmscan"
                     /domain_id="clusterhmmer_input.path1.gene1_0004"
                     /evalue="4.00E-06"
                     /gene_ontologies="GO:0008168: methyltransferase activity"
                     /label="input.path1.gene1"
                     /locus_tag="input.path1.gene1"
                     /protein_end="1345"
                     /protein_start="1247"
                     /score="27.4"
                     /tool="antismash"
                     /translation="LEIGSGTGMILFNLGTGLEKYVGLDPSRSAVEFVTRTANSNPAFA
                     GKVSMVQATAADVLRLKQPIDADLVIFNSVLQYFPSQDYLFKVIQDLVKLDGV"
     aSDomain        complement(6033..7256)
                     /aSDomain="TIGR01733"
                     /aSTool="tigrfam"
                     /description="AA-adenyl-dom: amino acid adenylation domain"
                     /detection="hmmscan"
                     /domain_id="TIGRFam_input.path1.gene1_0001"
                     /evalue="1.30E-104"
                     /identifier="TIGR01733"
                     /label="input.path1.gene1"
                     /locus_tag="input.path1.gene1"
                     /protein_end="1147"
                     /protein_start="739"
                     /score="348.2"
                     /tool="antismash"
                     /translation="TYAQLDSASDILAEWLAKQQLTPEALVGVLANRRCQTIVTFLGIM
                     KANLAYLPFDVKIPGKRMEAILSTLPGNSLVLLGADVKPPISEPENVKFVSIAEATAEQ
                     TGDGVTLRSSTKAKGPSATSLAYVMFTSGSTGLPKGVMIEHRGIVRLVKDNSLAQHMPG
                     FPTMAHIANLAFDASTWEIYATLLHGGTLICIDTMAALDPVSMLQIVSQNNIQTGLFTP
                     ALFRQYVAESPALVSALTTICVGGEALHPEDYYSAKTVLKGKLINCYGPTENTVCSTIF
                     VLPKDDIFPSGVPIGRAFSNSGAYVMDSKLQLVPLGVVGELVVTGDGLARGYTDAKQNI
                     DQFVSITMEGQTVRAYRTGDYVRYRPRDGQMEFFRRIDGQVKIRGQRVELAEIEHALRS
                     HQCVSDAVA"
     CDS_motif       complement(6075..6137)
                     /aSTool="nrps_pks_domains"
                     /database="abmotifs"
                     /detection="hmmscan"
                     /domain_id="nrpspksmotif_input.path1.gene1_0010"
                     /evalue="2.20E-09"
                     /label="NRPS-A_a8"
                     /locus_tag="input.path1.gene1"
                     /protein_end="1133"
                     /protein_start="1112"
                     /score="29.5"
                     /tool="antismash"
                     /translation="FRRIDGQVKIRGQRVELAEIE"
     aSDomain        complement(6105..7319)
                     /aSDomain="AMP-binding"
                     /aSTool="nrps_pks_domains"
                     /database="nrpspksdomains.hmm"
                     /detection="hmmscan"
                     /domain_id="nrpspksdomains_input.path1.gene1_AMP-binding.1"
                     /evalue="3.00E-88"
                     /label="input.path1.gene1_AMP-binding.1"
                     /locus_tag="input.path1.gene1"
                     /protein_end="1123"
                     /protein_start="718"
                     /score="287.9"
                     /specificity="consensus: phe"
                     /tool="antismash"
                     /translation="FRQQASAYPSRIAVKDANEQMTYAQLDSASDILAEWLAKQQLTPE
                     ALVGVLANRRCQTIVTFLGIMKANLAYLPFDVKIPGKRMEAILSTLPGNSLVLLGADVK
                     PPISEPENVKFVSIAEATAEQTGDGVTLRSSTKAKGPSATSLAYVMFTSGSTGLPKGVM
                     IEHRGIVRLVKDNSLAQHMPGFPTMAHIANLAFDASTWEIYATLLHGGTLICIDTMAAL
                     DPVSMLQIVSQNNIQTGLFTPALFRQYVAESPALVSALTTICVGGEALHPEDYYSAKTV
                     LKGKLINCYGPTENTVCSTIFVLPKDDIFPSGVPIGRAFSNSGAYVMDSKLQLVPLGVV
                     GELVVTGDGLARGYTDAKQNIDQFVSITMEGQTVRAYRTGDYVRYRPRDGQMEFFRRID
                     GQVKIR"
     PFAM_domain     complement(6105..7319)
                     /aSDomain="AMP-binding"
                     /aSTool="clusterhmmer"
                     /database="32.0"
                     /db_xref="PF00501.28"
                     /db_xref="GO:0003824"
                     /description="AMP-binding enzyme"
                     /detection="hmmscan"
                     /domain_id="clusterhmmer_input.path1.gene1_0003"
                     /evalue="7.20E-74"
                     /gene_ontologies="GO:0003824: catalytic activity"
                     /label="input.path1.gene1"
                     /locus_tag="input.path1.gene1"
                     /protein_end="1123"
                     /protein_start="718"
                     /score="248.9"
                     /tool="antismash"
                     /translation="FRQQASAYPSRIAVKDANEQMTYAQLDSASDILAEWLAKQQLTPE
                     ALVGVLANRRCQTIVTFLGIMKANLAYLPFDVKIPGKRMEAILSTLPGNSLVLLGADVK
                     PPISEPENVKFVSIAEATAEQTGDGVTLRSSTKAKGPSATSLAYVMFTSGSTGLPKGVM
                     IEHRGIVRLVKDNSLAQHMPGFPTMAHIANLAFDASTWEIYATLLHGGTLICIDTMAAL
                     DPVSMLQIVSQNNIQTGLFTPALFRQYVAESPALVSALTTICVGGEALHPEDYYSAKTV
                     LKGKLINCYGPTENTVCSTIFVLPKDDIFPSGVPIGRAFSNSGAYVMDSKLQLVPLGVV
                     GELVVTGDGLARGYTDAKQNIDQFVSITMEGQTVRAYRTGDYVRYRPRDGQMEFFRRID
                     GQVKIR"
     CDS_motif       complement(6258..6314)
                     /aSTool="nrps_pks_domains"
                     /database="abmotifs"
                     /detection="hmmscan"
                     /domain_id="nrpspksmotif_input.path1.gene1_0009"
                     /evalue="1.20E-08"
                     /label="NRPS-A_a6"
                     /locus_tag="input.path1.gene1"
                     /protein_end="1072"
                     /protein_start="1053"
                     /score="27.3"
                     /tool="antismash"
                     /translation="PLGVVGELVVTGDGLARGY"
     CDS_motif       complement(6822..6881)
                     /aSTool="nrps_pks_domains"
                     /database="abmotifs"
                     /detection="hmmscan"
                     /domain_id="nrpspksmotif_input.path1.gene1_0008"
                     /evalue="4.30E-10"
                     /label="NRPS-A_a3"
                     /locus_tag="input.path1.gene1"
                     /protein_end="884"
                     /protein_start="864"
                     /score="31.5"
                     /tool="antismash"
                     /translation="AYVMFTSGSTGLPKGVMIEH"
     CDS_motif       complement(7092..7133)
                     /aSTool="nrps_pks_domains"
                     /database="abmotifs"
                     /detection="hmmscan"
                     /domain_id="nrpspksmotif_input.path1.gene1_0007"
                     /evalue="1.30E-02"
                     /label="NRPS-A_a2"
                     /locus_tag="input.path1.gene1"
                     /protein_end="794"
                     /protein_start="780"
                     /score="9.3"
                     /tool="antismash"
                     /translation="LGIMKANLAYLPFD"
     PFAM_domain     complement(join(7386..8593,8648))
                     /aSDomain="Condensation"
                     /aSTool="clusterhmmer"
                     /database="32.0"
                     /db_xref="PF00668.20"
                     /description="Condensation domain"
                     /detection="hmmscan"
                     /domain_id="clusterhmmer_input.path1.gene1_0002"
                     /evalue="1.10E-74"
                     /label="input.path1.gene1"
                     /locus_tag="input.path1.gene1"
                     /protein_end="696"
                     /protein_start="293"
                     /score="251.8"
                     /tool="antismash"
                     /translation="TLNVALLAIEQRHETLRTIFATQDGVSVQIVQPFSAKDLTIIDLS
                     LCEDEHKRLEVVRKAQMVPFDLRTEPGWRAVVYRLGKNDFVLSIVMHHIVSDGWSIDIL
                     TRELETFYSASIEGQDPLSHVAPLPVQYRDFSMWQKQQSQIDEHEKQLNYWLTQLQTSR
                     PAELLCDKPRPANQSGNASVKTMEIGGPMYAKLQHFCKLRGVTTFVALLTAFRTTHFRL
                     TGQDDATIGTVNANRDLWELREMIGFFVNMQCLRTTVDDESFDELVQKIHGVAVESLAN
                     QDVPFESLVSKLKTDRDLSRHPLVQLIFVVHSQHDLGEVKLEGVQTESLHDGVTSRFDL
                     EFHFFQHADSLKGNIVYSTDLFEPETIDNLISVFSSVLEGCLREPSTSVTTLPLLTNND
                     YERL"
     CDS_motif       complement(7665..7775)
                     /aSTool="nrps_pks_domains"
                     /database="abmotifs"
                     /detection="hmmscan"
                     /domain_id="nrpspksmotif_input.path1.gene1_0006"
                     /evalue="2.30E-14"
                     /label="C67_LCL_14fromHMM"
                     /locus_tag="input.path1.gene1"
                     /protein_end="603"
                     /protein_start="566"
                     /score="45.6"
                     /tool="antismash"
                     /translation="VAVESLANQDVPFESLVSKLKTDRDLSRHPLVQLIFV"
     aSDomain        complement(join(7815..8593,8648))
                     /aSDomain="Condensation"
                     /aSTool="nrps_pks_domains"
                     /database="nrpspksdomains.hmm"
                     /detection="hmmscan"
                     /domain_id="nrpspksdomains_input.path1.gene1_Condensation_L
                     CL.1"
                     /domain_subtype="Condensation_LCL"
                     /evalue="2.20E-72"
                     /label="input.path1.gene1_Condensation_LCL.1"
                     /locus_tag="input.path1.gene1"
                     /protein_end="553"
                     /protein_start="293"
                     /score="235.3"
                     /tool="antismash"
                     /translation="TLNVALLAIEQRHETLRTIFATQDGVSVQIVQPFSAKDLTIIDLS
                     LCEDEHKRLEVVRKAQMVPFDLRTEPGWRAVVYRLGKNDFVLSIVMHHIVSDGWSIDIL
                     TRELETFYSASIEGQDPLSHVAPLPVQYRDFSMWQKQQSQIDEHEKQLNYWLTQLQTSR
                     PAELLCDKPRPANQSGNASVKTMEIGGPMYAKLQHFCKLRGVTTFVALLTAFRTTHFRL
                     TGQDDATIGTVNANRDLWELREMIGFFVNMQCLRTTVD"
     CDS_motif       complement(7827..7916)
                     /aSTool="nrps_pks_domains"
                     /database="abmotifs"
                     /detection="hmmscan"
                     /domain_id="nrpspksmotif_input.path1.gene1_0005"
                     /evalue="9.00E-09"
                     /label="C5_LCL_267-296"
                     /locus_tag="input.path1.gene1"
                     /protein_end="549"
                     /protein_start="519"
                     /score="27.8"
                     /tool="antismash"
                     /translation="DATIGTVNANRDLWELREMIGFFVNMQCLR"
     CDS_motif       complement(8169..8204)
                     /aSTool="nrps_pks_domains"
                     /database="abmotifs"
                     /detection="hmmscan"
                     /domain_id="nrpspksmotif_input.path1.gene1_0004"
                     /evalue="3.20E-03"
                     /label="C4_LCL_164-176"
                     /locus_tag="input.path1.gene1"
                     /protein_end="435"
                     /protein_start="423"
                     /score="10.3"
                     /tool="antismash"
                     /translation="QYRDFSMWQKQQ"
     CDS_motif       complement(8259..8324)
                     /aSTool="nrps_pks_domains"
                     /database="abmotifs"
                     /detection="hmmscan"
                     /domain_id="nrpspksmotif_input.path1.gene1_0003"
                     /evalue="4.70E-11"
                     /label="C3_LCL_132-143"
                     /locus_tag="input.path1.gene1"
                     /protein_end="405"
                     /protein_start="383"
                     /score="35.1"
                     /tool="antismash"
                     /translation="MHHIVSDGWSIDILTRELETFY"
     aSDomain        complement(8772..8966)
                     /aSDomain="PCP"
                     /aSTool="nrps_pks_domains"
                     /database="nrpspksdomains.hmm"
                     /detection="hmmscan"
                     /domain_id="nrpspksdomains_input.path1.gene1_PCP.1"
                     /evalue="3.90E-19"
                     /label="input.path1.gene1_PCP.1"
                     /locus_tag="input.path1.gene1"
                     /protein_end="252"
                     /protein_start="187"
                     /score="60.4"
                     /tool="antismash"
                     /translation="EKQMQQLWAQVLNIAPESIGLDDSFFRLGGDSIAAMRLVGEAHRV
                     GMQLNVADLFNNPELVELAS"
     aSModule        8772..8966
                     /domains="nrpspksdomains_input.path1.gene1_PCP.1"
                     /incomplete
                     /locus_tags="input.path1.gene1"
                     /tool="antismash"
                     /type="unknown"
     PFAM_domain     complement(8775..8960)
                     /aSDomain="PP-binding"
                     /aSTool="clusterhmmer"
                     /database="32.0"
                     /db_xref="PF00550.25"
                     /description="Phosphopantetheine attachment site"
                     /detection="hmmscan"
                     /domain_id="clusterhmmer_input.path1.gene1_0001"
                     /evalue="7.90E-13"
                     /label="input.path1.gene1"
                     /locus_tag="input.path1.gene1"
                     /protein_end="251"
                     /protein_start="189"
                     /score="48.6"
                     /tool="antismash"
                     /translation="QMQQLWAQVLNIAPESIGLDDSFFRLGGDSIAAMRLVGEAHRVGM
                     QLNVADLFNNPELVELA"
     CDS_motif       complement(8868..8897)
                     /aSTool="nrps_pks_domains"
                     /database="abmotifs"
                     /detection="hmmscan"
                     /domain_id="nrpspksmotif_input.path1.gene1_0002"
                     /evalue="2.50E-01"
                     /label="PCP_mE"
                     /locus_tag="input.path1.gene1"
                     /protein_end="220"
                     /protein_start="210"
                     /score="4.9"
                     /tool="antismash"
                     /translation="SFFRLGGDSI"
     CDS_motif       complement(9344..9406)
                     /aSTool="nrps_pks_domains"
                     /database="abmotifs"
                     /detection="hmmscan"
                     /domain_id="nrpspksmotif_input.path1.gene1_0001"
                     /evalue="1.30E-11"
                     /label="NRPS-A_a8"
                     /locus_tag="input.path1.gene1"
                     /protein_end="77"
                     /protein_start="56"
                     /score="36.4"
                     /tool="antismash"
                     /translation="LGRKDTQVKLRGQRIELGEIE"
     CDS             complement(join(11968..12506,12523..13840,13872..14024,
                     14077..14259,14311..14832,14837..23036,23313..23431))
                     /NRPS_PKS="Domain: AMP-binding (55-448). E-value: 1.1e-86.
                     Score: 282.7. Matches aSDomain:
                     nrpspksdomains_input.path1.gene2_AMP-binding.1"
                     /NRPS_PKS="Domain: PCP (588-657). E-value: 2.3e-14. Score:
                     45.1. Matches aSDomain:
                     nrpspksdomains_input.path1.gene2_PCP.1"
                     /NRPS_PKS="Domain: Epimerization (699-954). E-value:
                     6.7e-17. Score: 52.1. Matches aSDomain:
                     nrpspksdomains_input.path1.gene2_Epimerization.1"
                     /NRPS_PKS="Domain: Condensation_DCL (1136-1428). E-value:
                     4.8e-46. Score: 149.0. Matches aSDomain:
                     nrpspksdomains_input.path1.gene2_Condensation_DCL.1"
                     /NRPS_PKS="Domain: AMP-binding (1589-1981). E-value:
                     4.4e-88. Score: 287.3. Matches aSDomain:
                     nrpspksdomains_input.path1.gene2_AMP-binding.2"
                     /NRPS_PKS="Domain: PCP (2116-2183). E-value: 2.9e-18.
                     Score: 57.6. Matches aSDomain:
                     nrpspksdomains_input.path1.gene2_PCP.2"
                     /NRPS_PKS="Domain: Epimerization (2203-2486). E-value:
                     2e-33. Score: 106.7. Matches aSDomain:
                     nrpspksdomains_input.path1.gene2_Epimerization.2"
                     /NRPS_PKS="Domain: Condensation_DCL (2663-2948). E-value:
                     5.7e-36. Score: 115.9. Matches aSDomain:
                     nrpspksdomains_input.path1.gene2_Condensation_DCL.2"
                     /NRPS_PKS="Domain: AMP-binding (3082-3478). E-value:
                     2.4e-84. Score: 275.0. Matches aSDomain:
                     nrpspksdomains_input.path1.gene2_AMP-binding.3"
                     /NRPS_PKS="Domain: PCP (3602-3668). E-value: 3e-16. Score:
                     51.2. Matches aSDomain:
                     nrpspksdomains_input.path1.gene2_PCP.3"
                     /NRPS_PKS="type: NRPS"
                     /Name="input.path1.gene2"
                     /gene="input.path1.gene2"
                     /gene_functions="biosynthetic (rule-based-clusters) NRPS:
                     AMP-binding"
                     /gene_functions="biosynthetic (rule-based-clusters) NRPS:
                     Condensation"
                     /gene_functions="biosynthetic-additional
                     (rule-based-clusters) PP-binding"
                     /gene_functions="biosynthetic-additional (smcogs)
                     SMCOG1127:condensation domain-containing protein (Score:
                     98.5; E-value: 8.1e-30)"
                     /gene_kind="biosynthetic"
                     /sec_met_domain="Condensation (E-value: 1.4e-44, bitscore:
                     144.3, seeds: 42, tool: rule-based-clusters)"
                     /sec_met_domain="AMP-binding (E-value: 8.2e-100, bitscore:
                     326.1, seeds: 400, tool: rule-based-clusters)"
                     /sec_met_domain="PP-binding (E-value: 1.5e-16, bitscore:
                     52.7, seeds: 164, tool: rule-based-clusters)"
                     /source="GlimmerHMM"
                     /transl_table=1
                     /translation="MDYRVAVVAVNNQLFYVTENEILEQKWYDMRLTVFALLQLVPEAI
                     EYCVHELIKTKAQIRADAPAICAWDGQITYGELDRLSTKVAGHLVQLGVKPESFVLLCF
                     EKSMWTVVAMLAVLKAGGAFVPLDPDTPARHAKIFQQTNATVALVSTRYSGLWTPSDRT
                     VTINRELTSQLPEVVLDTAVEPKNAAYAIFTSGSTGVPKGVVLEHRAVSTSCINHGHQF
                     GFTNSTRALQFASYTFDACIAEIVTTLLFGGCICVPSELDRQNNLAKAINTMGVNWTFL
                     TPSVARLLNPSDLPSLQILVLGGERVTSEEWERWNNIKTMNGYGPTECCVFCVGYGREN
                     EHNPHSKEFKSGMIGQPIASLNWLVDPEDHNKLVPHGSIGELLVEGPILARGYLNDTQK
                     TETSFINDPTWLLKRGRRGRLYKTGDLVRYDAYGNLVYVGRKDDGQIKVRGQRVELGEI
                     EHHLRQYNLTTKDAIVEVIKPNADGGKSTLAAFICWKETKSIEYHKSIQDSKDIPLFDS
                     WVQAVENHLKQALPIHMVPTVYIPIDRVPMTTSGKTDRKKLRELGASIFSQQLAQMRKM
                     HDNDSRKPKTEMENQLQTIWARVLNLQPSEIGLDDSLFRIGGDSISAMQVVSLCAAEGI
                     NLTTQNIVKAKNIKALAKLATTRTTDFKSLGDEQINVPFELSPIQQMFIQAFPTQDQVF
                     DQCFYLRLSITVSPSVMLSALEAAIHRHAMLRARIKQQPDGTWRQYITKDILGSLRWQH
                     HRPMSEESIGSIITTSRESLDFEHGPIVAADLFETSSGQKLFVTVNHLFVDLISWRIIL
                     QDVEQLILTGSTKSSHTMAFQSWCQLQRTFAQSQLTPKSVLPFEIKPPMTSYWGIGNHL
                     STWSDIVKHEFSLDSQVTASILGNANAGLRTEPVELFLAGLVHSFGDVFQDRNIPTIFN
                     EGHGRESWSDQIDLSSTVGWFTTLSPLDSATKCANLSDTIRRTKDSRRSLPYKGWGYFT
                     SRFYNPEGIETFKMQAPPEVLVNYQGLYQQFERQDALFRRCDAPNNQELDVSRQGGRFA
                     TFVVSIAVIGGKAMVSFMYNRHIKHQDRISQWIEHYKTTMQDIVTLLNNASPMYTLHDF
                     SKAFQDYDSLDQFSSVTLPKLGISQLSDVEDIYRCSAMQQAILMNQIVQPQNYWVRAAF
                     QVTAAPGKSQISATRLENAWQAVVKHHSALRTVFAVDLPGIPGAAQIVLRNKSPGLKHV
                     QVKQPTTTLDLFNQHVAVSKAQRHGLEHHLSIYELPDESIYCILEINHAIIDGHSITLL
                     YRDLILAYSENQTFSAPPLYSDYISIVQQEDPDKYLGYWKNYLAGIEPCLLPTKTVSAI
                     NDGSDEVLRTHVHIEDMSALRAFCHKYELTSFSVVQVAWAVILGMFSNTTDPCFGYLSS
                     GRHLPINQINDIVGPTINMLTCRADVQSSAGVLDTLRKVQSDSTESSENQLCSLASVQH
                     ALQLGGRSLFNTAMSYQRYGDDSVLNGEDIAIRRCEEHDPSEYGLVLHVDEFESSFGLA
                     CGYHSSKISSFQAVNVLKAVSQCVRAIVANPSGKLGDLNLMSQSGLKQVVDWNSRALAP
                     TELCLHDVIRAKALTQPGAPAICGWDGDMTYGRLDELSSKLAGHLVNRVGLAKVETLVP
                     LYFEKSIWTIVAMLAVLKAGGAFVLLDPDHPASRHEEILRQTKAKVILASARHSAHWTG
                     PGRQVVTVSEASIHQLSTYPSRRGATPSNAAYVVFTSGSTGVPKGVVIDHQAASTGCLA
                     HGKALNINNQSRVLQFASCSFDACITEIITTLVYGGCVCVPSESDRSDLIKAFNDTQAN
                     WVLLTPSVARLLQANSSLVPSLKTLVLGGEKVSAEDWNRWSGTGIQTMNAYGPSECCVV
                     ATSYAGEGEYNPGTIGTSISSVSWVVDPTNHDRLAPLGSVGELLLEGPILARGYLNDTE
                     KTASAFIHNPAWLEGRESRFYKTGDLVRYDPVGNLVYIGRKDSQVKVRGQRVELEEIER
                     CLYSYMPGVTQLAVEVISPSGSDKPDKSMIAAFLQMDGETATDKGALAPVAEVIYPSEL
                     DKKLEDRLPSYMVPTVYFSVARLPMMQSGKTDRRQLREIGASFSAQKLAELRTQQGSKR
                     LPTTETERTLQQLWARILNIQAETIGVDDSFFRLGGDSIVAMQLSSAMRKLGITLSTRE
                     ILEKKTIAQISRHIGVHSTGQAIVAAADKVNTPFGLTPIQQLYFQCEKGGPGSFDQTFF
                     LELSKPVQFEKLQKALLTLVQRHSMLRARFAKKAGEQWHQYISDDEHGSFTVEHVLSNE
                     MAVITPHLLQSRTVLDAEKGPVLAAVHCDGGERQQLFMAIHHLVVDLVSWRALLEELED
                     LLLDRTLPHAPSISFQSWHAAQAKYITENAPKGVHTAADSSHLSYWGVDPVDVINSSTV
                     SEQFMISQEATTALLGSCNETFSTRPMELMIAALMHSFAVTFTDREVPSIFNETHGRET
                     WDDSVDLTRTVGWFTSMFPVHVSSSVGKNLVDAIRQTKDCIRSFKHNGWSYFASQFADQ
                     STADRFLSGFPAEVMFNYQGLYQQLERTDALFKNLTVPEASEPAAAGKTRRFSLFEVLV
                     GIDQGCMSVTLVRPKNVKHQQRISDLVQRFKTTLTEIPSVLGVQASEWTLSDLPLAFDS
                     YANLDHFCKTTLPGLSVRSEDVEDVFPCSAMQEGILASQNKDADAYWHCFIWEVAPKQS
                     GFVDIARLRQAWKAVVQRHSMLRTLLVDNVPGSSGIMNMVLKDPEPSVSFFTDSVGTVT
                     VDTFRARHNPASQHAAFSIIFLSASWRTTRCFICLDVNHAIVDAHSRGIVARDFQRAYD
                     FELDPYGVSFKDVIAYQKEQSQEEASFYWSQYLDGVEPCYFPSITPAKEENSRVLAVNV
                     PDLDASAIHAFCQTWEITPATIIQTAWALVLSRYTDSMTPCFGNLASGRDLPIDGVNDI
                     FGPLMAMLACRLDYMNSLSHQTFSLASIHSLLKLGTSALFNTALSLQRVDDTEAPNSAS
                     VALDFQEGQDLTEYDIAIGAAYGRNVMQVSVNFRTTCIDVVQANRIAWTMSKAINALTS
                     DTTSRRDRNCGAGTRTSHHPVERCLHDVFAEQVTARPQAQAICAWDGEMTYAELDALSS
                     RLASHLVKSGVQNEEVVPICFEKSMWTVVAVVAVLKAGGAFLLLDHSLPTERLALMCRK
                     VKSKRALTSATSAQVLKNSVQDMFVVNRESLQKLPALKQQLPTTSPNNTAYVIFTSGST
                     GEPKGCRIVHRSSCSAIQYEYSVEITNSTRVLQFGSYSFAGAIAETLGSLLHGGCLCIP
                     SEEDRRFRLPSAISKMGATWAFLTPTVLDTIGSPDVVPSLKLICAGGEPLRTSHIQQWA
                     GGVHLRQTYGSSETSGFVSSARLTPQTASTAKDVGKALTGAYWIVDSNNSNRLAPLGAP
                     GEVLIEGPTLGQEYIGDAEKTASTFIQAPEWRKLFDGTTPRLYKTGDLARYKTDGSIEL
                     LGRKDTQVKLRGQRIELGEIEHQAQTIRRHELELIRTESKGKMLACFITFSKANDGQSA
                     DSQVASIRAIRDRLEKFLPLYMVPTLFVPLEQLPKTSSQKIDRRQLREIGSSFTAQQLM
                     ELQASSQGPKEQPTTEIERRMQQLWARVLSIEPEMIGLDDSFFRLGGDSIGVMKLVTEA
                     RKEGLHMSSAMLFNNPVLRALANLQSIESTNDG"
     aSDomain        complement(11998..12195)
                     /aSDomain="PCP"
                     /aSTool="nrps_pks_domains"
                     /database="nrpspksdomains.hmm"
                     /detection="hmmscan"
                     /domain_id="nrpspksdomains_input.path1.gene2_PCP.3"
                     /evalue="3.00E-16"
                     /label="input.path1.gene2_PCP.3"
                     /locus_tag="input.path1.gene2"
                     /protein_end="3668"
                     /protein_start="3602"
                     /score="51.2"
                     /tool="antismash"
                     /translation="ERRMQQLWARVLSIEPEMIGLDDSFFRLGGDSIGVMKLVTEARKE
                     GLHMSSAMLFNNPVLRALANL"
     aSModule        11998..15166
                     /complete
                     /domains="nrpspksdomains_input.path1.gene2_Condensation_DCL
                     .2"
                     /domains="nrpspksdomains_input.path1.gene2_AMP-binding.3"
                     /domains="nrpspksdomains_input.path1.gene2_PCP.3"
                     /locus_tags="input.path1.gene2"
                     /monomer_pairings="X -> X"
                     /tool="antismash"
                     /type="nrps"
     PFAM_domain     complement(12001..12189)
                     /aSDomain="PP-binding"
                     /aSTool="clusterhmmer"
                     /database="32.0"
                     /db_xref="PF00550.25"
                     /description="Phosphopantetheine attachment site"
                     /detection="hmmscan"
                     /domain_id="clusterhmmer_input.path1.gene2_0020"
                     /evalue="1.20E-12"
                     /label="input.path1.gene2"
                     /locus_tag="input.path1.gene2"
                     /protein_end="3667"
                     /protein_start="3604"
                     /score="48.0"
                     /tool="antismash"
                     /translation="RMQQLWARVLSIEPEMIGLDDSFFRLGGDSIGVMKLVTEARKEGL
                     HMSSAMLFNNPVLRALAN"
     CDS_motif       complement(12097..12126)
                     /aSTool="nrps_pks_domains"
                     /database="abmotifs"
                     /detection="hmmscan"
                     /domain_id="nrpspksmotif_input.path1.gene2_0035"
                     /evalue="3.60E-01"
                     /label="PCP_mE"
                     /locus_tag="input.path1.gene2"
                     /protein_end="3635"
                     /protein_start="3625"
                     /score="4.5"
                     /tool="antismash"
                     /translation="SFFRLGGDSI"
     aSDomain        complement(12539..13708)
                     /aSDomain="TIGR01733"
                     /aSTool="tigrfam"
                     /description="AA-adenyl-dom: amino acid adenylation domain"
                     /detection="hmmscan"
                     /domain_id="TIGRFam_input.path1.gene2_0004"
                     /evalue="3.50E-100"
                     /identifier="TIGR01733"
                     /label="input.path1.gene2"
                     /locus_tag="input.path1.gene2"
                     /protein_end="3493"
                     /protein_start="3103"
                     /score="333.6"
                     /tool="antismash"
                     /translation="TYAELDALSSRLASHLVKSGVQNEEVVPICFEKSMWTVVAVVAVL
                     KAGGAFLLLDHSLPTERLALMCRKVKSKRALTSATSAQVLKNSVQDMFVVNRESLQKLP
                     ALKQQLPTTSPNNTAYVIFTSGSTGEPKGCRIVHRSSCSAIQYEYSVEITNSTRVLQFG
                     SYSFAGAIAETLGSLLHGGCLCIPSEEDRRFRLPSAISKMGATWAFLTPTVLDTIGSPD
                     VVPSLKLICAGGEPLRTSHIQQWAGGVHLRQTYGSSETSGFVSSARLTPQTASTAKDVG
                     KALTGAYWIVDSNNSNRLAPLGAPGEVLIEGPTLGQEYIGDAEKTASTFIQAPEWRKLF
                     DGTTPRLYKTGDLARYKTDGSIELLGRKDTQVKLRGQRIELGEIEHQAQT"
     CDS_motif       complement(12554..12616)
                     /aSTool="nrps_pks_domains"
                     /database="abmotifs"
                     /detection="hmmscan"
                     /domain_id="nrpspksmotif_input.path1.gene2_0034"
                     /evalue="1.80E-11"
                     /label="NRPS-A_a8"
                     /locus_tag="input.path1.gene2"
                     /protein_end="3488"
                     /protein_start="3467"
                     /score="36.0"
                     /tool="antismash"
                     /translation="LGRKDTQVKLRGQRIELGEIE"
     aSDomain        complement(12584..13771)
                     /aSDomain="AMP-binding"
                     /aSTool="nrps_pks_domains"
                     /database="nrpspksdomains.hmm"
                     /detection="hmmscan"
                     /domain_id="nrpspksdomains_input.path1.gene2_AMP-binding.3"
                     /evalue="2.40E-84"
                     /label="input.path1.gene2_AMP-binding.3"
                     /locus_tag="input.path1.gene2"
                     /protein_end="3478"
                     /protein_start="3082"
                     /score="275.0"
                     /specificity="consensus: X"
                     /tool="antismash"
                     /translation="FAEQVTARPQAQAICAWDGEMTYAELDALSSRLASHLVKSGVQNE
                     EVVPICFEKSMWTVVAVVAVLKAGGAFLLLDHSLPTERLALMCRKVKSKRALTSATSAQ
                     VLKNSVQDMFVVNRESLQKLPALKQQLPTTSPNNTAYVIFTSGSTGEPKGCRIVHRSSC
                     SAIQYEYSVEITNSTRVLQFGSYSFAGAIAETLGSLLHGGCLCIPSEEDRRFRLPSAIS
                     KMGATWAFLTPTVLDTIGSPDVVPSLKLICAGGEPLRTSHIQQWAGGVHLRQTYGSSET
                     SGFVSSARLTPQTASTAKDVGKALTGAYWIVDSNNSNRLAPLGAPGEVLIEGPTLGQEY
                     IGDAEKTASTFIQAPEWRKLFDGTTPRLYKTGDLARYKTDGSIELLGRKDTQVKLR"
     PFAM_domain     complement(12584..13771)
                     /aSDomain="AMP-binding"
                     /aSTool="clusterhmmer"
                     /database="32.0"
                     /db_xref="PF00501.28"
                     /db_xref="GO:0003824"
                     /description="AMP-binding enzyme"
                     /detection="hmmscan"
                     /domain_id="clusterhmmer_input.path1.gene2_0019"
                     /evalue="1.10E-73"
                     /gene_ontologies="GO:0003824: catalytic activity"
                     /label="input.path1.gene2"
                     /locus_tag="input.path1.gene2"
                     /protein_end="3478"
                     /protein_start="3082"
                     /score="248.2"
                     /tool="antismash"
                     /translation="FAEQVTARPQAQAICAWDGEMTYAELDALSSRLASHLVKSGVQNE
                     EVVPICFEKSMWTVVAVVAVLKAGGAFLLLDHSLPTERLALMCRKVKSKRALTSATSAQ
                     VLKNSVQDMFVVNRESLQKLPALKQQLPTTSPNNTAYVIFTSGSTGEPKGCRIVHRSSC
                     SAIQYEYSVEITNSTRVLQFGSYSFAGAIAETLGSLLHGGCLCIPSEEDRRFRLPSAIS
                     KMGATWAFLTPTVLDTIGSPDVVPSLKLICAGGEPLRTSHIQQWAGGVHLRQTYGSSET
                     SGFVSSARLTPQTASTAKDVGKALTGAYWIVDSNNSNRLAPLGAPGEVLIEGPTLGQEY
                     IGDAEKTASTFIQAPEWRKLFDGTTPRLYKTGDLARYKTDGSIELLGRKDTQVKLR"
     CDS_motif       complement(12719..12808)
                     /aSTool="nrps_pks_domains"
                     /database="abmotifs"
                     /detection="hmmscan"
                     /domain_id="nrpspksmotif_input.path1.gene2_0033"
                     /evalue="2.60E-10"
                     /label="NRPS-A_a6"
                     /locus_tag="input.path1.gene2"
                     /protein_end="3433"
                     /protein_start="3403"
                     /score="32.6"
                     /tool="antismash"
                     /translation="PLGAPGEVLIEGPTLGQEYIGDAEKTASTF"
     CDS_motif       complement(13295..13354)
                     /aSTool="nrps_pks_domains"
                     /database="abmotifs"
                     /detection="hmmscan"
                     /domain_id="nrpspksmotif_input.path1.gene2_0032"
                     /evalue="4.20E-08"
                     /label="NRPS-A_a3"
                     /locus_tag="input.path1.gene2"
                     /protein_end="3241"
                     /protein_start="3221"
                     /score="25.4"
                     /tool="antismash"
                     /translation="AYVIFTSGSTGEPKGCRIVH"
     CDS_motif       complement(13544..13582)
                     /aSTool="nrps_pks_domains"
                     /database="abmotifs"
                     /detection="hmmscan"
                     /domain_id="nrpspksmotif_input.path1.gene2_0031"
                     /evalue="5.70E-03"
                     /label="NRPS-A_a2"
                     /locus_tag="input.path1.gene2"
                     /protein_end="3158"
                     /protein_start="3145"
                     /score="10.4"
                     /tool="antismash"
                     /translation="AVLKAGGAFLLLD"
     PFAM_domain     complement(join(13872..14024,14077..14259,14311..14832,
                     14837..15166))
                     /aSDomain="Condensation"
                     /aSTool="clusterhmmer"
                     /database="32.0"
                     /db_xref="PF00668.20"
                     /description="Condensation domain"
                     /detection="hmmscan"
                     /domain_id="clusterhmmer_input.path1.gene2_0018"
                     /evalue="1.50E-27"
                     /label="input.path1.gene2"
                     /locus_tag="input.path1.gene2"
                     /protein_end="3059"
                     /protein_start="2663"
                     /score="96.4"
                     /tool="antismash"
                     /translation="EDVFPCSAMQEGILASQNKDADAYWHCFIWEVAPKQSGFVDIARL
                     RQAWKAVVQRHSMLRTLLVDNVPGSSGIMNMVLKDPEPSVSFFTDSVGTVTVDTFRARH
                     NPASQHAAFSIIFLSASWRTTRCFICLDVNHAIVDAHSRGIVARDFQRAYDFELDPYGV
                     SFKDVIAYQKEQSQEEASFYWSQYLDGVEPCYFPSITPAKEENSRVLAVNVPDLDASAI
                     HAFCQTWEITPATIIQTAWALVLSRYTDSMTPCFGNLASGRDLPIDGVNDIFGPLMAML
                     ACRLDYMNSLSHQTFSLASIHSLLKLGTSALFNTALSLQRVDDTEAPNSASVALDFQEG
                     QDLTEYDIAIGAAYGRNVMQVSVNFRTTCIDVVQANRIAWTMSKAINALTSDTTSR"
     CDS_motif       complement(14161..14244)
                     /aSTool="nrps_pks_domains"
                     /database="abmotifs"
                     /detection="hmmscan"
                     /domain_id="nrpspksmotif_input.path1.gene2_0030"
                     /evalue="6.10E-05"
                     /label="C67_DCL_14fromHMM"
                     /locus_tag="input.path1.gene2"
                     /protein_end="2980"
                     /protein_start="2952"
                     /score="15.3"
                     /tool="antismash"
                     /translation="SLSHQTFSLASIHSLLKLGTSALFNTAL"
     aSDomain        complement(join(14257..14259,14311..14832,14837..15166))
                     /aSDomain="Condensation"
                     /aSTool="nrps_pks_domains"
                     /database="nrpspksdomains.hmm"
                     /detection="hmmscan"
                     /domain_id="nrpspksdomains_input.path1.gene2_Condensation_D
                     CL.2"
                     /domain_subtype="Condensation_DCL"
                     /evalue="5.70E-36"
                     /label="input.path1.gene2_Condensation_DCL.2"
                     /locus_tag="input.path1.gene2"
                     /protein_end="2948"
                     /protein_start="2663"
                     /score="115.9"
                     /tool="antismash"
                     /translation="EDVFPCSAMQEGILASQNKDADAYWHCFIWEVAPKQSGFVDIARL
                     RQAWKAVVQRHSMLRTLLVDNVPGSSGIMNMVLKDPEPSVSFFTDSVGTVTVDTFRARH
                     NPASQHAAFSIIFLSASWRTTRCFICLDVNHAIVDAHSRGIVARDFQRAYDFELDPYGV
                     SFKDVIAYQKEQSQEEASFYWSQYLDGVEPCYFPSITPAKEENSRVLAVNVPDLDASAI
                     HAFCQTWEITPATIIQTAWALVLSRYTDSMTPCFGNLASGRDLPIDGVNDIFGPLMAML
                     ACRL"
     CDS_motif       complement(14311..14400)
                     /aSTool="nrps_pks_domains"
                     /database="abmotifs"
                     /detection="hmmscan"
                     /domain_id="nrpspksmotif_input.path1.gene2_0029"
                     /evalue="1.20E-03"
                     /label="C5_DCL_263-294"
                     /locus_tag="input.path1.gene2"
                     /protein_end="2947"
                     /protein_start="2917"
                     /score="11.4"
                     /tool="antismash"
                     /translation="CFGNLASGRDLPIDGVNDIFGPLMAMLACR"
     CDS_motif       complement(14701..14760)
                     /aSTool="nrps_pks_domains"
                     /database="abmotifs"
                     /detection="hmmscan"
                     /domain_id="nrpspksmotif_input.path1.gene2_0028"
                     /evalue="6.80E-02"
                     /label="C3_LCL_132-143"
                     /locus_tag="input.path1.gene2"
                     /protein_end="2817"
                     /protein_start="2797"
                     /score="6.1"
                     /tool="antismash"
                     /translation="HAIVDAHSRGIVARDFQRAY"
     CDS_motif       complement(14981..15055)
                     /aSTool="nrps_pks_domains"
                     /database="abmotifs"
                     /detection="hmmscan"
                     /domain_id="nrpspksmotif_input.path1.gene2_0027"
                     /evalue="1.50E-10"
                     /label="C2_DCL_024-062"
                     /locus_tag="input.path1.gene2"
                     /protein_end="2725"
                     /protein_start="2700"
                     /score="33.3"
                     /tool="antismash"
                     /translation="GFVDIARLRQAWKAVVQRHSMLRTL"
     PFAM_domain     complement(15269..16543)
                     /aSDomain="Condensation"
                     /aSTool="clusterhmmer"
                     /database="32.0"
                     /db_xref="PF00668.20"
                     /description="Condensation domain"
                     /detection="hmmscan"
                     /domain_id="clusterhmmer_input.path1.gene2_0017"
                     /evalue="5.50E-30"
                     /label="input.path1.gene2"
                     /locus_tag="input.path1.gene2"
                     /protein_end="2629"
                     /protein_start="2204"
                     /score="104.4"
                     /tool="antismash"
                     /translation="LTPIQQLYFQCEKGGPGSFDQTFFLELSKPVQFEKLQKALLTLVQ
                     RHSMLRARFAKKAGEQWHQYISDDEHGSFTVEHVLSNEMAVITPHLLQSRTVLDAEKGP
                     VLAAVHCDGGERQQLFMAIHHLVVDLVSWRALLEELEDLLLDRTLPHAPSISFQSWHAA
                     QAKYITENAPKGVHTAADSSHLSYWGVDPVDVINSSTVSEQFMISQEATTALLGSCNET
                     FSTRPMELMIAALMHSFAVTFTDREVPSIFNETHGRETWDDSVDLTRTVGWFTSMFPVH
                     VSSSVGKNLVDAIRQTKDCIRSFKHNGWSYFASQFADQSTADRFLSGFPAEVMFNYQGL
                     YQQLERTDALFKNLTVPEASEPAAAGKTRRFSLFEVLVGIDQGCMSVTLVRPKNVKHQQ
                     RISDLVQRFKTTLTEIPSVLGVQASE"
     CDS_motif       complement(15596..15655)
                     /aSTool="nrps_pks_domains"
                     /database="abmotifs"
                     /detection="hmmscan"
                     /domain_id="nrpspksmotif_input.path1.gene2_0026"
                     /evalue="1.30E-03"
                     /label="NRPS-E6"
                     /locus_tag="input.path1.gene2"
                     /protein_end="2520"
                     /protein_start="2500"
                     /score="11.4"
                     /tool="antismash"
                     /translation="TKDCIRSFKHNGWSYFASQF"
     CDS_motif       complement(15698..15748)
                     /aSTool="nrps_pks_domains"
                     /database="abmotifs"
                     /detection="hmmscan"
                     /domain_id="nrpspksmotif_input.path1.gene2_0025"
                     /evalue="2.30E-08"
                     /label="NRPS-E5"
                     /locus_tag="input.path1.gene2"
                     /protein_end="2486"
                     /protein_start="2469"
                     /score="26.0"
                     /tool="antismash"
                     /translation="DLTRTVGWFTSMFPVHV"
     aSDomain        complement(15698..16546)
                     /aSDomain="Epimerization"
                     /aSTool="nrps_pks_domains"
                     /database="nrpspksdomains.hmm"
                     /detection="hmmscan"
                     /domain_id="nrpspksdomains_input.path1.gene2_Epimerization.
                     2"
                     /evalue="2.00E-33"
                     /label="input.path1.gene2_Epimerization.2"
                     /locus_tag="input.path1.gene2"
                     /protein_end="2486"
                     /protein_start="2203"
                     /score="106.7"
                     /tool="antismash"
                     /translation="GLTPIQQLYFQCEKGGPGSFDQTFFLELSKPVQFEKLQKALLTLV
                     QRHSMLRARFAKKAGEQWHQYISDDEHGSFTVEHVLSNEMAVITPHLLQSRTVLDAEKG
                     PVLAAVHCDGGERQQLFMAIHHLVVDLVSWRALLEELEDLLLDRTLPHAPSISFQSWHA
                     AQAKYITENAPKGVHTAADSSHLSYWGVDPVDVINSSTVSEQFMISQEATTALLGSCNE
                     TFSTRPMELMIAALMHSFAVTFTDREVPSIFNETHGRETWDDSVDLTRTVGWFTSMFPV
                     HV"
     aSModule        15698..19747
                     /complete
                     /domains="nrpspksdomains_input.path1.gene2_Condensation_DCL
                     .1"
                     /domains="nrpspksdomains_input.path1.gene2_AMP-binding.2"
                     /domains="nrpspksdomains_input.path1.gene2_PCP.2"
                     /domains="nrpspksdomains_input.path1.gene2_Epimerization.2"
                     /locus_tags="input.path1.gene2"
                     /monomer_pairings="X -> D-X"
                     /tool="antismash"
                     /type="nrps"
     CDS_motif       complement(16124..16189)
                     /aSTool="nrps_pks_domains"
                     /database="abmotifs"
                     /detection="hmmscan"
                     /domain_id="nrpspksmotif_input.path1.gene2_0024"
                     /evalue="6.90E-10"
                     /label="NRPS-E2"
                     /locus_tag="input.path1.gene2"
                     /protein_end="2344"
                     /protein_start="2322"
                     /score="31.2"
                     /tool="antismash"
                     /translation="LFMAIHHLVVDLVSWRALLEEL"
     CDS_motif       complement(16382..16471)
                     /aSTool="nrps_pks_domains"
                     /database="abmotifs"
                     /detection="hmmscan"
                     /domain_id="nrpspksmotif_input.path1.gene2_0023"
                     /evalue="1.90E-05"
                     /label="C2_DCL_024-062"
                     /locus_tag="input.path1.gene2"
                     /protein_end="2258"
                     /protein_start="2228"
                     /score="17.0"
                     /tool="antismash"
                     /translation="LELSKPVQFEKLQKALLTLVQRHSMLRARF"
     CDS_motif       complement(16514..16543)
                     /aSTool="nrps_pks_domains"
                     /database="abmotifs"
                     /detection="hmmscan"
                     /domain_id="nrpspksmotif_input.path1.gene2_0022"
                     /evalue="1.00E-01"
                     /label="NRPS-E1"
                     /locus_tag="input.path1.gene2"
                     /protein_end="2214"
                     /protein_start="2204"
                     /score="6.3"
                     /tool="antismash"
                     /translation="LTPIQQLYFQ"
     PFAM_domain     complement(16607..16801)
                     /aSDomain="PP-binding"
                     /aSTool="clusterhmmer"
                     /database="32.0"
                     /db_xref="PF00550.25"
                     /description="Phosphopantetheine attachment site"
                     /detection="hmmscan"
                     /domain_id="clusterhmmer_input.path1.gene2_0016"
                     /evalue="3.90E-15"
                     /label="input.path1.gene2"
                     /locus_tag="input.path1.gene2"
                     /protein_end="2183"
                     /protein_start="2118"
                     /score="55.9"
                     /tool="antismash"
                     /translation="TLQQLWARILNIQAETIGVDDSFFRLGGDSIVAMQLSSAMRKLGI
                     TLSTREILEKKTIAQISRHI"
     aSDomain        complement(16607..16807)
                     /aSDomain="PCP"
                     /aSTool="nrps_pks_domains"
                     /database="nrpspksdomains.hmm"
                     /detection="hmmscan"
                     /domain_id="nrpspksdomains_input.path1.gene2_PCP.2"
                     /evalue="2.90E-18"
                     /label="input.path1.gene2_PCP.2"
                     /locus_tag="input.path1.gene2"
                     /protein_end="2183"
                     /protein_start="2116"
                     /score="57.6"
                     /tool="antismash"
                     /translation="ERTLQQLWARILNIQAETIGVDDSFFRLGGDSIVAMQLSSAMRKL
                     GITLSTREILEKKTIAQISRHI"
     CDS_motif       complement(16709..16738)
                     /aSTool="nrps_pks_domains"
                     /database="abmotifs"
                     /detection="hmmscan"
                     /domain_id="nrpspksmotif_input.path1.gene2_0021"
                     /evalue="3.60E-01"
                     /label="PCP_mE"
                     /locus_tag="input.path1.gene2"
                     /protein_end="2149"
                     /protein_start="2139"
                     /score="4.5"
                     /tool="antismash"
                     /translation="SFFRLGGDSI"
     aSDomain        complement(17138..18331)
                     /aSDomain="TIGR01733"
                     /aSTool="tigrfam"
                     /description="AA-adenyl-dom: amino acid adenylation domain"
                     /detection="hmmscan"
                     /domain_id="TIGRFam_input.path1.gene2_0003"
                     /evalue="1.40E-112"
                     /identifier="TIGR01733"
                     /label="input.path1.gene2"
                     /locus_tag="input.path1.gene2"
                     /protein_end="2006"
                     /protein_start="1608"
                     /score="374.5"
                     /tool="antismash"
                     /translation="TYGRLDELSSKLAGHLVNRVGLAKVETLVPLYFEKSIWTIVAMLA
                     VLKAGGAFVLLDPDHPASRHEEILRQTKAKVILASARHSAHWTGPGRQVVTVSEASIHQ
                     LSTYPSRRGATPSNAAYVVFTSGSTGVPKGVVIDHQAASTGCLAHGKALNINNQSRVLQ
                     FASCSFDACITEIITTLVYGGCVCVPSESDRSDLIKAFNDTQANWVLLTPSVARLLQAN
                     SSLVPSLKTLVLGGEKVSAEDWNRWSGTGIQTMNAYGPSECCVVATSYAGEGEYNPGTI
                     GTSISSVSWVVDPTNHDRLAPLGSVGELLLEGPILARGYLNDTEKTASAFIHNPAWLEG
                     RESRFYKTGDLVRYDPVGNLVYIGRKDSQVKVRGQRVELEEIERCLYSYMPGVTQLAV"
     CDS_motif       complement(17183..17248)
                     /aSTool="nrps_pks_domains"
                     /database="abmotifs"
                     /detection="hmmscan"
                     /domain_id="nrpspksmotif_input.path1.gene2_0020"
                     /evalue="6.00E-11"
                     /label="NRPS-A_a8"
                     /locus_tag="input.path1.gene2"
                     /protein_end="1991"
                     /protein_start="1969"
                     /score="34.4"
                     /tool="antismash"
                     /translation="YIGRKDSQVKVRGQRVELEEIE"
     aSDomain        complement(17213..18388)
                     /aSDomain="AMP-binding"
                     /aSTool="nrps_pks_domains"
                     /database="nrpspksdomains.hmm"
                     /detection="hmmscan"
                     /domain_id="nrpspksdomains_input.path1.gene2_AMP-binding.2"
                     /evalue="4.40E-88"
                     /label="input.path1.gene2_AMP-binding.2"
                     /locus_tag="input.path1.gene2"
                     /protein_end="1981"
                     /protein_start="1589"
                     /score="287.3"
                     /specificity="consensus: X"
                     /tool="antismash"
                     /translation="AKALTQPGAPAICGWDGDMTYGRLDELSSKLAGHLVNRVGLAKVE
                     TLVPLYFEKSIWTIVAMLAVLKAGGAFVLLDPDHPASRHEEILRQTKAKVILASARHSA
                     HWTGPGRQVVTVSEASIHQLSTYPSRRGATPSNAAYVVFTSGSTGVPKGVVIDHQAAST
                     GCLAHGKALNINNQSRVLQFASCSFDACITEIITTLVYGGCVCVPSESDRSDLIKAFND
                     TQANWVLLTPSVARLLQANSSLVPSLKTLVLGGEKVSAEDWNRWSGTGIQTMNAYGPSE
                     CCVVATSYAGEGEYNPGTIGTSISSVSWVVDPTNHDRLAPLGSVGELLLEGPILARGYL
                     NDTEKTASAFIHNPAWLEGRESRFYKTGDLVRYDPVGNLVYIGRKDSQVKVR"
     PFAM_domain     complement(17213..18388)
                     /aSDomain="AMP-binding"
                     /aSTool="clusterhmmer"
                     /database="32.0"
                     /db_xref="PF00501.28"
                     /db_xref="GO:0003824"
                     /description="AMP-binding enzyme"
                     /detection="hmmscan"
                     /domain_id="clusterhmmer_input.path1.gene2_0015"
                     /evalue="1.10E-76"
                     /gene_ontologies="GO:0003824: catalytic activity"
                     /label="input.path1.gene2"
                     /locus_tag="input.path1.gene2"
                     /protein_end="1981"
                     /protein_start="1589"
                     /score="258.1"
                     /tool="antismash"
                     /translation="AKALTQPGAPAICGWDGDMTYGRLDELSSKLAGHLVNRVGLAKVE
                     TLVPLYFEKSIWTIVAMLAVLKAGGAFVLLDPDHPASRHEEILRQTKAKVILASARHSA
                     HWTGPGRQVVTVSEASIHQLSTYPSRRGATPSNAAYVVFTSGSTGVPKGVVIDHQAAST
                     GCLAHGKALNINNQSRVLQFASCSFDACITEIITTLVYGGCVCVPSESDRSDLIKAFND
                     TQANWVLLTPSVARLLQANSSLVPSLKTLVLGGEKVSAEDWNRWSGTGIQTMNAYGPSE
                     CCVVATSYAGEGEYNPGTIGTSISSVSWVVDPTNHDRLAPLGSVGELLLEGPILARGYL
                     NDTEKTASAFIHNPAWLEGRESRFYKTGDLVRYDPVGNLVYIGRKDSQVKVR"
     CDS_motif       complement(17339..17428)
                     /aSTool="nrps_pks_domains"
                     /database="abmotifs"
                     /detection="hmmscan"
                     /domain_id="nrpspksmotif_input.path1.gene2_0019"
                     /evalue="1.20E-13"
                     /label="NRPS-A_a6"
                     /locus_tag="input.path1.gene2"
                     /protein_end="1939"
                     /protein_start="1909"
                     /score="43.2"
                     /tool="antismash"
                     /translation="PLGSVGELLLEGPILARGYLNDTEKTASAF"
     CDS_motif       complement(17534..17560)
                     /aSTool="nrps_pks_domains"
                     /database="abmotifs"
                     /detection="hmmscan"
                     /domain_id="nrpspksmotif_input.path1.gene2_0018"
                     /evalue="1.10E-01"
                     /label="NRPS-A_a5"
                     /locus_tag="input.path1.gene2"
                     /protein_end="1874"
                     /protein_start="1865"
                     /score="5.8"
                     /tool="antismash"
                     /translation="YGPSECCVV"
     CDS_motif       complement(17915..17974)
                     /aSTool="nrps_pks_domains"
                     /database="abmotifs"
                     /detection="hmmscan"
                     /domain_id="nrpspksmotif_input.path1.gene2_0017"
                     /evalue="1.80E-09"
                     /label="NRPS-A_a3"
                     /locus_tag="input.path1.gene2"
                     /protein_end="1747"
                     /protein_start="1727"
                     /score="29.6"
                     /tool="antismash"
                     /translation="AYVVFTSGSTGVPKGVVIDH"
     CDS_motif       complement(18161..18202)
                     /aSTool="nrps_pks_domains"
                     /database="abmotifs"
                     /detection="hmmscan"
                     /domain_id="nrpspksmotif_input.path1.gene2_0016"
                     /evalue="5.80E-04"
                     /label="NRPS-A_a2"
                     /locus_tag="input.path1.gene2"
                     /protein_end="1665"
                     /protein_start="1651"
                     /score="13.3"
                     /tool="antismash"
                     /translation="LAVLKAGGAFVLLD"
     PFAM_domain     complement(18461..19747)
                     /aSDomain="Condensation"
                     /aSTool="clusterhmmer"
                     /database="32.0"
                     /db_xref="PF00668.20"
                     /description="Condensation domain"
                     /detection="hmmscan"
                     /domain_id="clusterhmmer_input.path1.gene2_0014"
                     /evalue="5.00E-44"
                     /label="input.path1.gene2"
                     /locus_tag="input.path1.gene2"
                     /protein_end="1565"
                     /protein_start="1136"
                     /score="150.7"
                     /tool="antismash"
                     /translation="EDIYRCSAMQQAILMNQIVQPQNYWVRAAFQVTAAPGKSQISATR
                     LENAWQAVVKHHSALRTVFAVDLPGIPGAAQIVLRNKSPGLKHVQVKQPTTTLDLFNQH
                     VAVSKAQRHGLEHHLSIYELPDESIYCILEINHAIIDGHSITLLYRDLILAYSENQTFS
                     APPLYSDYISIVQQEDPDKYLGYWKNYLAGIEPCLLPTKTVSAINDGSDEVLRTHVHIE
                     DMSALRAFCHKYELTSFSVVQVAWAVILGMFSNTTDPCFGYLSSGRHLPINQINDIVGP
                     TINMLTCRADVQSSAGVLDTLRKVQSDSTESSENQLCSLASVQHALQLGGRSLFNTAMS
                     YQRYGDDSVLNGEDIAIRRCEEHDPSEYGLVLHVDEFESSFGLACGYHSSKISSFQAVN
                     VLKAVSQCVRAIVANPSGKLGDLNLMSQSG"
     CDS_motif       complement(18716..18832)
                     /aSTool="nrps_pks_domains"
                     /database="abmotifs"
                     /detection="hmmscan"
                     /domain_id="nrpspksmotif_input.path1.gene2_0015"
                     /evalue="1.80E-04"
                     /label="C67_DCL_14fromHMM"
                     /locus_tag="input.path1.gene2"
                     /protein_end="1480"
                     /protein_start="1441"
                     /score="13.8"
                     /tool="antismash"
                     /translation="QSDSTESSENQLCSLASVQHALQLGGRSLFNTAMSYQRY"
     aSDomain        complement(18872..19747)
                     /aSDomain="Condensation"
                     /aSTool="nrps_pks_domains"
                     /database="nrpspksdomains.hmm"
                     /detection="hmmscan"
                     /domain_id="nrpspksdomains_input.path1.gene2_Condensation_D
                     CL.1"
                     /domain_subtype="Condensation_DCL"
                     /evalue="4.80E-46"
                     /label="input.path1.gene2_Condensation_DCL.1"
                     /locus_tag="input.path1.gene2"
                     /protein_end="1428"
                     /protein_start="1136"
                     /score="149.0"
                     /tool="antismash"
                     /translation="EDIYRCSAMQQAILMNQIVQPQNYWVRAAFQVTAAPGKSQISATR
                     LENAWQAVVKHHSALRTVFAVDLPGIPGAAQIVLRNKSPGLKHVQVKQPTTTLDLFNQH
                     VAVSKAQRHGLEHHLSIYELPDESIYCILEINHAIIDGHSITLLYRDLILAYSENQTFS
                     APPLYSDYISIVQQEDPDKYLGYWKNYLAGIEPCLLPTKTVSAINDGSDEVLRTHVHIE
                     DMSALRAFCHKYELTSFSVVQVAWAVILGMFSNTTDPCFGYLSSGRHLPINQINDIVGP
                     TINMLTCRADV"
     CDS_motif       complement(18881..19003)
                     /aSTool="nrps_pks_domains"
                     /database="abmotifs"
                     /detection="hmmscan"
                     /domain_id="nrpspksmotif_input.path1.gene2_0014"
                     /evalue="1.10E-07"
                     /label="C5_DCL_263-294"
                     /locus_tag="input.path1.gene2"
                     /protein_end="1425"
                     /protein_start="1384"
                     /score="24.4"
                     /tool="antismash"
                     /translation="ILGMFSNTTDPCFGYLSSGRHLPINQINDIVGPTINMLTCR"
     CDS_motif       complement(19280..19339)
                     /aSTool="nrps_pks_domains"
                     /database="abmotifs"
                     /detection="hmmscan"
                     /domain_id="nrpspksmotif_input.path1.gene2_0013"
                     /evalue="1.20E-02"
                     /label="C3_LCL_132-143"
                     /locus_tag="input.path1.gene2"
                     /protein_end="1292"
                     /protein_start="1272"
                     /score="8.4"
                     /tool="antismash"
                     /translation="HAIIDGHSITLLYRDLILAY"
     CDS_motif       complement(19553..19621)
                     /aSTool="nrps_pks_domains"
                     /database="abmotifs"
                     /detection="hmmscan"
                     /domain_id="nrpspksmotif_input.path1.gene2_0012"
                     /evalue="4.20E-07"
                     /label="C2_LCL_024-062"
                     /locus_tag="input.path1.gene2"
                     /protein_end="1201"
                     /protein_start="1178"
                     /score="22.4"
                     /tool="antismash"
                     /translation="ATRLENAWQAVVKHHSALRTVFA"
     PFAM_domain     complement(19865..20368)
                     /aSDomain="Condensation"
                     /aSTool="clusterhmmer"
                     /database="32.0"
                     /db_xref="PF00668.20"
                     /description="Condensation domain"
                     /detection="hmmscan"
                     /domain_id="clusterhmmer_input.path1.gene2_0013"
                     /evalue="1.20E-07"
                     /label="input.path1.gene2"
                     /locus_tag="input.path1.gene2"
                     /protein_end="1097"
                     /protein_start="929"
                     /score="30.8"
                     /tool="antismash"
                     /translation="NEGHGRESWSDQIDLSSTVGWFTTLSPLDSATKCANLSDTIRRTK
                     DSRRSLPYKGWGYFTSRFYNPEGIETFKMQAPPEVLVNYQGLYQQFERQDALFRRCDAP
                     NNQELDVSRQGGRFATFVVSIAVIGGKAMVSFMYNRHIKHQDRISQWIEHYKTTMQDIV
                     TLLNN"
     CDS_motif       complement(20180..20239)
                     /aSTool="nrps_pks_domains"
                     /database="abmotifs"
                     /detection="hmmscan"
                     /domain_id="nrpspksmotif_input.path1.gene2_0011"
                     /evalue="5.50E-07"
                     /label="NRPS-E6"
                     /locus_tag="input.path1.gene2"
                     /protein_end="992"
                     /protein_start="972"
                     /score="22.0"
                     /tool="antismash"
                     /translation="TKDSRRSLPYKGWGYFTSRF"
     CDS_motif       complement(20285..20329)
                     /aSTool="nrps_pks_domains"
                     /database="abmotifs"
                     /detection="hmmscan"
                     /domain_id="nrpspksmotif_input.path1.gene2_0010"
                     /evalue="6.10E-06"
                     /label="NRPS-E5"
                     /locus_tag="input.path1.gene2"
                     /protein_end="957"
                     /protein_start="942"
                     /score="18.7"
                     /tool="antismash"
                     /translation="DLSSTVGWFTTLSPL"
     aSDomain        complement(20294..21058)
                     /aSDomain="Epimerization"
                     /aSTool="nrps_pks_domains"
                     /database="nrpspksdomains.hmm"
                     /detection="hmmscan"
                     /domain_id="nrpspksdomains_input.path1.gene2_Epimerization.
                     1"
                     /evalue="6.70E-17"
                     /label="input.path1.gene2_Epimerization.1"
                     /locus_tag="input.path1.gene2"
                     /protein_end="954"
                     /protein_start="699"
                     /score="52.1"
                     /tool="antismash"
                     /translation="LRLSITVSPSVMLSALEAAIHRHAMLRARIKQQPDGTWRQYITKD
                     ILGSLRWQHHRPMSEESIGSIITTSRESLDFEHGPIVAADLFETSSGQKLFVTVNHLFV
                     DLISWRIILQDVEQLILTGSTKSSHTMAFQSWCQLQRTFAQSQLTPKSVLPFEIKPPMT
                     SYWGIGNHLSTWSDIVKHEFSLDSQVTASILGNANAGLRTEPVELFLAGLVHSFGDVFQ
                     DRNIPTIFNEGHGRESWSDQIDLSSTVGWFTTL"
     aSModule        20294..22990
                     /complete
                     /domains="nrpspksdomains_input.path1.gene2_AMP-binding.1"
                     /domains="nrpspksdomains_input.path1.gene2_PCP.1"
                     /domains="nrpspksdomains_input.path1.gene2_Epimerization.1"
                     /locus_tags="input.path1.gene2"
                     /monomer_pairings="val -> D-val"
                     /starter_module
                     /tool="antismash"
                     /type="nrps"
     PFAM_domain     complement(20615..21133)
                     /aSDomain="Condensation"
                     /aSTool="clusterhmmer"
                     /database="32.0"
                     /db_xref="PF00668.20"
                     /description="Condensation domain"
                     /detection="hmmscan"
                     /domain_id="clusterhmmer_input.path1.gene2_0012"
                     /evalue="2.80E-16"
                     /label="input.path1.gene2"
                     /locus_tag="input.path1.gene2"
                     /protein_end="847"
                     /protein_start="674"
                     /score="59.3"
                     /tool="antismash"
                     /translation="ELSPIQQMFIQAFPTQDQVFDQCFYLRLSITVSPSVMLSALEAAI
                     HRHAMLRARIKQQPDGTWRQYITKDILGSLRWQHHRPMSEESIGSIITTSRESLDFEHG
                     PIVAADLFETSSGQKLFVTVNHLFVDLISWRIILQDVEQLILTGSTKSSHTMAFQSWCQ
                     LQRTFAQSQL"
     CDS_motif       complement(20714..20776)
                     /aSTool="nrps_pks_domains"
                     /database="abmotifs"
                     /detection="hmmscan"
                     /domain_id="nrpspksmotif_input.path1.gene2_0009"
                     /evalue="1.30E-07"
                     /label="NRPS-E2"
                     /locus_tag="input.path1.gene2"
                     /protein_end="814"
                     /protein_start="793"
                     /score="24.1"
                     /tool="antismash"
                     /translation="LFVTVNHLFVDLISWRIILQD"
     CDS_motif       complement(20963..21001)
                     /aSTool="nrps_pks_domains"
                     /database="abmotifs"
                     /detection="hmmscan"
                     /domain_id="nrpspksmotif_input.path1.gene2_0008"
                     /evalue="1.70E-03"
                     /label="Cy2"
                     /locus_tag="input.path1.gene2"
                     /protein_end="731"
                     /protein_start="718"
                     /score="11.1"
                     /tool="antismash"
                     /translation="IHRHAMLRARIKQ"
     CDS_motif       complement(21104..21130)
                     /aSTool="nrps_pks_domains"
                     /database="abmotifs"
                     /detection="hmmscan"
                     /domain_id="nrpspksmotif_input.path1.gene2_0007"
                     /evalue="7.40E-01"
                     /label="NRPS-E1"
                     /locus_tag="input.path1.gene2"
                     /protein_end="684"
                     /protein_start="675"
                     /score="3.8"
                     /tool="antismash"
                     /translation="LSPIQQMFI"
     aSDomain        complement(21185..21391)
                     /aSDomain="PCP"
                     /aSTool="nrps_pks_domains"
                     /database="nrpspksdomains.hmm"
                     /detection="hmmscan"
                     /domain_id="nrpspksdomains_input.path1.gene2_PCP.1"
                     /evalue="2.30E-14"
                     /label="input.path1.gene2_PCP.1"
                     /locus_tag="input.path1.gene2"
                     /protein_end="657"
                     /protein_start="588"
                     /score="45.1"
                     /tool="antismash"
                     /translation="ENQLQTIWARVLNLQPSEIGLDDSLFRIGGDSISAMQVVSLCAAE
                     GINLTTQNIVKAKNIKALAKLATT"
     PFAM_domain     complement(21197..21385)
                     /aSDomain="PP-binding"
                     /aSTool="clusterhmmer"
                     /database="32.0"
                     /db_xref="PF00550.25"
                     /description="Phosphopantetheine attachment site"
                     /detection="hmmscan"
                     /domain_id="clusterhmmer_input.path1.gene2_0011"
                     /evalue="2.90E-10"
                     /label="input.path1.gene2"
                     /locus_tag="input.path1.gene2"
                     /protein_end="653"
                     /protein_start="590"
                     /score="40.3"
                     /tool="antismash"
                     /translation="QLQTIWARVLNLQPSEIGLDDSLFRIGGDSISAMQVVSLCAAEGI
                     NLTTQNIVKAKNIKALAK"
     CDS_motif       complement(21293..21322)
                     /aSTool="nrps_pks_domains"
                     /database="abmotifs"
                     /detection="hmmscan"
                     /domain_id="nrpspksmotif_input.path1.gene2_0006"
                     /evalue="7.20E+00"
                     /label="PCP_mE"
                     /locus_tag="input.path1.gene2"
                     /protein_end="621"
                     /protein_start="611"
                     /score="1.1"
                     /tool="antismash"
                     /translation="SLFRIGGDSI"
     aSDomain        complement(21752..22936)
                     /aSDomain="TIGR01733"
                     /aSTool="tigrfam"
                     /description="AA-adenyl-dom: amino acid adenylation domain"
                     /detection="hmmscan"
                     /domain_id="TIGRFam_input.path1.gene2_0002"
                     /evalue="3.40E-110"
                     /identifier="TIGR01733"
                     /label="input.path1.gene2"
                     /locus_tag="input.path1.gene2"
                     /protein_end="468"
                     /protein_start="73"
                     /score="366.6"
                     /tool="antismash"
                     /translation="TYGELDRLSTKVAGHLVQLGVKPESFVLLCFEKSMWTVVAMLAVL
                     KAGGAFVPLDPDTPARHAKIFQQTNATVALVSTRYSGLWTPSDRTVTINRELTSQLPEV
                     VLDTAVEPKNAAYAIFTSGSTGVPKGVVLEHRAVSTSCINHGHQFGFTNSTRALQFASY
                     TFDACIAEIVTTLLFGGCICVPSELDRQNNLAKAINTMGVNWTFLTPSVARLLNPSDLP
                     SLQILVLGGERVTSEEWERWNNIKTMNGYGPTECCVFCVGYGRENEHNPHSKEFKSGMI
                     GQPIASLNWLVDPEDHNKLVPHGSIGELLVEGPILARGYLNDTQKTETSFINDPTWLLK
                     RGRRGRLYKTGDLVRYDAYGNLVYVGRKDDGQIKVRGQRVELGEIEHHLRQYNLT"
     CDS_motif       complement(21779..21847)
                     /aSTool="nrps_pks_domains"
                     /database="abmotifs"
                     /detection="hmmscan"
                     /domain_id="nrpspksmotif_input.path1.gene2_0005"
                     /evalue="1.30E-08"
                     /label="NRPS-A_a8"
                     /locus_tag="input.path1.gene2"
                     /protein_end="459"
                     /protein_start="436"
                     /score="27.2"
                     /tool="antismash"
                     /translation="YVGRKDDGQIKVRGQRVELGEIE"
     aSDomain        complement(21812..22990)
                     /aSDomain="AMP-binding"
                     /aSTool="nrps_pks_domains"
                     /database="nrpspksdomains.hmm"
                     /detection="hmmscan"
                     /domain_id="nrpspksdomains_input.path1.gene2_AMP-binding.1"
                     /evalue="1.10E-86"
                     /label="input.path1.gene2_AMP-binding.1"
                     /locus_tag="input.path1.gene2"
                     /protein_end="448"
                     /protein_start="55"
                     /score="282.7"
                     /specificity="consensus: val"
                     /tool="antismash"
                     /translation="KAQIRADAPAICAWDGQITYGELDRLSTKVAGHLVQLGVKPESFV
                     LLCFEKSMWTVVAMLAVLKAGGAFVPLDPDTPARHAKIFQQTNATVALVSTRYSGLWTP
                     SDRTVTINRELTSQLPEVVLDTAVEPKNAAYAIFTSGSTGVPKGVVLEHRAVSTSCINH
                     GHQFGFTNSTRALQFASYTFDACIAEIVTTLLFGGCICVPSELDRQNNLAKAINTMGVN
                     WTFLTPSVARLLNPSDLPSLQILVLGGERVTSEEWERWNNIKTMNGYGPTECCVFCVGY
                     GRENEHNPHSKEFKSGMIGQPIASLNWLVDPEDHNKLVPHGSIGELLVEGPILARGYLN
                     DTQKTETSFINDPTWLLKRGRRGRLYKTGDLVRYDAYGNLVYVGRKDDGQIKV"
     PFAM_domain     complement(21812..22990)
                     /aSDomain="AMP-binding"
                     /aSTool="clusterhmmer"
                     /database="32.0"
                     /db_xref="PF00501.28"
                     /db_xref="GO:0003824"
                     /description="AMP-binding enzyme"
                     /detection="hmmscan"
                     /domain_id="clusterhmmer_input.path1.gene2_0010"
                     /evalue="7.70E-77"
                     /gene_ontologies="GO:0003824: catalytic activity"
                     /label="input.path1.gene2"
                     /locus_tag="input.path1.gene2"
                     /protein_end="448"
                     /protein_start="55"
                     /score="258.7"
                     /tool="antismash"
                     /translation="KAQIRADAPAICAWDGQITYGELDRLSTKVAGHLVQLGVKPESFV
                     LLCFEKSMWTVVAMLAVLKAGGAFVPLDPDTPARHAKIFQQTNATVALVSTRYSGLWTP
                     SDRTVTINRELTSQLPEVVLDTAVEPKNAAYAIFTSGSTGVPKGVVLEHRAVSTSCINH
                     GHQFGFTNSTRALQFASYTFDACIAEIVTTLLFGGCICVPSELDRQNNLAKAINTMGVN
                     WTFLTPSVARLLNPSDLPSLQILVLGGERVTSEEWERWNNIKTMNGYGPTECCVFCVGY
                     GRENEHNPHSKEFKSGMIGQPIASLNWLVDPEDHNKLVPHGSIGELLVEGPILARGYLN
                     DTQKTETSFINDPTWLLKRGRRGRLYKTGDLVRYDAYGNLVYVGRKDDGQIKV"
     CDS_motif       complement(21944..22033)
                     /aSTool="nrps_pks_domains"
                     /database="abmotifs"
                     /detection="hmmscan"
                     /domain_id="nrpspksmotif_input.path1.gene2_0004"
                     /evalue="1.60E-11"
                     /label="NRPS-A_a6"
                     /locus_tag="input.path1.gene2"
                     /protein_end="404"
                     /protein_start="374"
                     /score="36.4"
                     /tool="antismash"
                     /translation="PHGSIGELLVEGPILARGYLNDTQKTETSF"
     CDS_motif       complement(22163..22186)
                     /aSTool="nrps_pks_domains"
                     /database="abmotifs"
                     /detection="hmmscan"
                     /domain_id="nrpspksmotif_input.path1.gene2_0003"
                     /evalue="8.40E-02"
                     /label="NRPS-A_a5"
                     /locus_tag="input.path1.gene2"
                     /protein_end="331"
                     /protein_start="323"
                     /score="6.1"
                     /tool="antismash"
                     /translation="YGPTECCV"
     CDS_motif       complement(22532..22591)
                     /aSTool="nrps_pks_domains"
                     /database="abmotifs"
                     /detection="hmmscan"
                     /domain_id="nrpspksmotif_input.path1.gene2_0002"
                     /evalue="3.40E-09"
                     /label="NRPS-A_a3"
                     /locus_tag="input.path1.gene2"
                     /protein_end="208"
                     /protein_start="188"
                     /score="28.7"
                     /tool="antismash"
                     /translation="AYAIFTSGSTGVPKGVVLEH"
     CDS_motif       complement(22772..22813)
                     /aSTool="nrps_pks_domains"
                     /database="abmotifs"
                     /detection="hmmscan"
                     /domain_id="nrpspksmotif_input.path1.gene2_0001"
                     /evalue="2.60E-05"
                     /label="NRPS-A_a2"
                     /locus_tag="input.path1.gene2"
                     /protein_end="128"
                     /protein_start="114"
                     /score="17.4"
                     /tool="antismash"
                     /translation="LAVLKAGGAFVPLD"
     CDS             join(25448..25472,26474..26907)
                     /Name="input.path1.gene3"
                     /gene="input.path1.gene3"
                     /source="GlimmerHMM"
                     /transl_table=1
                     /translation="MVPRKWKARYHPARAIRSPVHVSSANWKWSSFPFGLTDLAIGYEP
                     SAGKNGENIETIVEPAIDDDHNECIMQKSPAKQLTNLRKIPELIVTGEASFNAPHSYCT
                     VKYLEQAGVDVEYADLGKEGIHGNGHMLFMEKNNLEIADRVYRWLEKH"
     CDS             join(27811..27821,27875..28082)
                     /Name="input.path1.gene4"
                     /gene="input.path1.gene4"
                     /source="GlimmerHMM"
                     /transl_table=1
                     /translation="MGMIRKLYQPMHLELPLACNHIDQRETEQRMGVVVEFGTSVFTRF
                     LVFAFLVLLLEERLGYPLSIEQAHERQ"
     CDS             join(30574..30755,30811..30883)
                     /Name="input.path1.gene5"
                     /gene="input.path1.gene5"
                     /source="GlimmerHMM"
                     /transl_table=1
                     /translation="MVRGTPGTKARRDSFEVEIGDPVFDGGAPAERDDNELVCGVQSNV
                     ARNVCCKFTRRISVSGIGSLNKRATIVVALDLIPRRIII"
     CDS             complement(join(31185..31234,31689..32353,32402..32641,
                     32719..32981))
                     /Name="input.path1.gene6"
                     /gene="input.path1.gene6"
                     /source="GlimmerHMM"
                     /transl_table=1
                     /translation="MALDARQLLAVQVSERTMSVLSILGSLFIITSFLKFHYFRKPINR
                     LVFYASFGNMLTNMATLVSTSAFPGYRMGQKTLCEFQGITIQCMALNVMLVFFRGYNSQ
                     QLRRLEKWYLFFSYGAPGCIAISYIIMNHTGSTKSRVIGPATIWCWVSKDSEWMRLAFF
                     YAPIWVIISATMCIYIATGRQIFKKRRELRSFSKLPDDEGTMITNPFTAGDFRNIKVET
                     ELKIESSWKTTTVDTDSVAPPSRNSFSSTKDVSETALPQMPTRSMARPADAPRTGTGYK
                     ATAFSTIPPRTADTTTDAKHSQSFSISHKTPNRRRAAEGNAAAWGYFKVAFLMFAALFI
                     VWVPSTVNRVQQFFDKGHPIFGLNLASALVLPLQGFWNAMIYISTTWPEYHVAASAPQA
                     QSYFRM"
     PFAM_domain     complement(join(32308..32353,32402..32641,32719..32924))
                     /aSDomain="Dicty_CAR"
                     /aSTool="clusterhmmer"
                     /database="32.0"
                     /db_xref="PF05462.11"
                     /description="Slime mold cyclic AMP receptor"
                     /detection="hmmscan"
                     /domain_id="clusterhmmer_input.path1.gene6_0021"
                     /evalue="1.90E-06"
                     /label="input.path1.gene6"
                     /locus_tag="input.path1.gene6"
                     /protein_end="183"
                     /protein_start="19"
                     /score="27.3"
                     /tool="antismash"
                     /translation="VLSILGSLFIITSFLKFHYFRKPINRLVFYASFGNMLTNMATLVS
                     TSAFPGYRMGQKTLCEFQGITIQCMALNVMLVFFRGYNSQQLRRLEKWYLFFSYGAPGC
                     IAISYIIMNHTGSTKSRVIGPATIWCWVSKDSEWMRLAFFYAPIWVIISATMCIYIATG
                     R"
     CDS             complement(join(37541..38163,38170..38458,38526..38825,
                     39027..39122))
                     /Name="input.path1.gene7"
                     /gene="input.path1.gene7"
                     /gene_functions="biosynthetic-additional
                     (rule-based-clusters) Pkinase"
                     /gene_functions="regulatory (smcogs)
                     SMCOG1030:serine/threonine protein kinase (Score: 159.5;
                     E-value: 1.9e-48)"
                     /gene_kind="regulatory"
                     /sec_met_domain="Pkinase (E-value: 3e-74, bitscore: 241.6,
                     seeds: 54, tool: rule-based-clusters)"
                     /source="GlimmerHMM"
                     /transl_table=1
                     /translation="MCRLPMYCPGRATQGTPHASLPSIYGGEARGGPSPDSAPAAHSTP
                     PQLRIANELISASAILWDPQHTSRPPPSKLRPTHAGTLSVANRTDSSISIRNLGGGHTA
                     PFPPTMDNRRHPSSFQQLEKLGEGTYATVFKGRNRQTGELVALKEIHLDSEEGTPSTAI
                     REISLMKELKHENIVLLHDVIHTENKLMLVFEYMDKDLKKYMDARGDRGALDPPTIKSF
                     MYHLLKAFCHENRVLHRDLKPQNLLINTRGVLKLADFGLARAFGIPVNTFSNEVVTLWY
                     RAPDVLLGSRTYSTSIDIWSAGCIMAEMYTGRPLFPGTTNEDQLQKIFRLMGTPSERSW
                     PGISQFPEYKANFPVYATQDLRHILPQIDQVGISLLNSMLQLRPEMRISAATALNHPWF
                     NDLPQRQQQHAQAMAAAQAQAQQAQMGGYQVPQGAY"
     PFAM_domain     complement(join(37652..38163,38170..38458,38526..38567))
                     /aSDomain="Pkinase"
                     /aSTool="clusterhmmer"
                     /database="32.0"
                     /db_xref="PF00069.25"
                     /db_xref="GO:0004672"
                     /db_xref="GO:0005524"
                     /db_xref="GO:0006468"
                     /description="Protein kinase domain"
                     /detection="hmmscan"
                     /domain_id="clusterhmmer_input.path1.gene7_0022"
                     /evalue="3.70E-71"
                     /gene_ontologies="GO:0004672: protein kinase activity"
                     /gene_ontologies="GO:0005524: ATP binding"
                     /gene_ontologies="GO:0006468: protein phosphorylation"
                     /label="input.path1.gene7"
                     /locus_tag="input.path1.gene7"
                     /protein_end="399"
                     /protein_start="118"
                     /score="239.6"
                     /tool="antismash"
                     /translation="FQQLEKLGEGTYATVFKGRNRQTGELVALKEIHLDSEEGTPSTAI
                     REISLMKELKHENIVLLHDVIHTENKLMLVFEYMDKDLKKYMDARGDRGALDPPTIKSF
                     MYHLLKAFCHENRVLHRDLKPQNLLINTRGVLKLADFGLARAFGIPVNTFSNEVVTLWY
                     RAPDVLLGSRTYSTSIDIWSAGCIMAEMYTGRPLFPGTTNEDQLQKIFRLMGTPSERSW
                     PGISQFPEYKANFPVYATQDLRHILPQIDQVGISLLNSMLQLRPEMRISAATALNHPWF
                     "
     CDS             join(40243..40406,40576..40627)
                     /Name="input.path1.gene8"
                     /gene="input.path1.gene8"
                     /source="GlimmerHMM"
                     /transl_table=1
                     /translation="MKYTVYDRLLRREVAASRTKPYSSVLGLYGDRQWVQDMDIVNELE
                     GHNGCVNALWPPDQHLLRQVHAVLER"
     CDS             complement(join(42795..42892,42974..43132,43158..43182))
                     /Name="input.path1.gene9"
                     /gene="input.path1.gene9"
                     /source="GlimmerHMM"
                     /transl_table=1
                     /translation="MDGLLVLALRVLTLNYVHNFAIAFQNIYELSRLPIPYEKVPTIAA
                     TDYIFVVFTEEVDILNAAVEIRAPQYTPAKRAGQTIFIDVCEFVILIF"
ORIGIN
        1 aaactgatct tggagcgagt gaaggagttg tgcagacgaa ttggtcggcg atacccgcgc
       61 gcgaacagga acaaagttca cgcatggagc tagcatctcc gtgatgcccg ggatgattgg
      121 aattgcgtcc ggcgacgacg aagcccgtag acgacgtctt cggtgccact gatatgggag
      181 aggacgatag cccaggcgga gctgacgagc atggtccggt ggtgaggcct acagggagct
      241 tgggcatgcg atatcacctt ctccagacgg atggtcttga tgatagcgtc cttgcgcttc
      301 ttggaacaca acgtcttgat agtgatgtct ggtcatactg tgaactctcg agcagctggc
      361 gccagtaacg ggctcgacgt aggtacggcg ctcctgcatg taggcgaggt acctcgagat
      421 gttgaggttc gggctgcaga gcctcttgct ggtacaagga cgcgaacgac ttcaacatga
      481 ccggaagtga aactccatcg tactgcgcgt gagacaggcg gacaatcagt cggcttgcgc
      541 cagacgagtg tcgaaccagc atgaacgacg tgggaagtcc aagcgggcgg atctggtcaa
      601 tgtctcgcat acgaatggca cgcgactcat ccgcgaggac cccatcgacg tcgaagacct
      661 gcagagggac atcatattca cgcggaatga cttggtacaa ctccccttgc cactcgcaga
      721 agtgcgtgcg aaggataggg aagtggtcca ggagcgcgcg gcagctgtcc gtgagacgct
      781 ggaggtctaa agcttcttcc aggccgatgg agaagtaatt gaatgcctcg cgaggattct
      841 gtattcctct gttcatgaag aacttttgcg tgtatgaaac agggagaata tcgacaatgt
      901 tgtccaaagg tccaacacgg tcgaaaggat tcgtcgacgc gaacattgcg tccttggtgg
      961 caggcgcgag aagcgagaac ggagccgtga tcttctcgac gccatcgtta gcagcccgaa
     1021 cgtaatgatt agcaaaagtc gcaagctgag catggcggaa gatttctgcc acagtcaatt
     1081 gcactcctgc cctgcgggct tcgccaacca gcttcatggc ggtgatggag tcaccaccga
     1141 gctggaagaa gttgtcctcc ggtccgatgc tttctgcttc cacctctagc acgcgcgccc
     1201 agagctgctg cattgtctgt tccgattcgg tcaacggtcg tcgtgcaccg tcctgtcctg
     1261 atgatttgcg gagctcggcc agcttctggg ctgtgaagga ggcgcccatt tccctcagac
     1321 ccttgcgatt gatcttcagg gacgttgtct tgggaaggtc ctccaatgga acgaacagtg
     1381 taggcaccat gtactgtgga agcacacgct ccaacctctc gcgaatgacc cgcacagtgt
     1441 tttgcaccgt gctttgctca cctgacgtct tgtccatctc tttctcgcct tcttcttgtt
     1501 tgccaagggc gataaagcag gctagcatgt tgtccctgcc ttccggcttg atcaactcga
     1561 ctgccagtcc cttcatctca gccccagata acctaacctg gtgttcgatc tcttcaagct
     1621 cgatacgctg cccacgcagc ttcacctgag tatccttcct acccaacaac tcaatcgatc
     1681 catcctccga aatgtatctt gcaagatcac cagtcttgta caagcgaagc tgaggactcg
     1741 acccatcgaa tgagtgcctc caagccggtg cttgaatgaa agtcgccgct gtcttggctc
     1801 catcgatata tcctcttcct accacaggac cctccaccaa cagctctcca ggagctccca
     1861 gtggcgccag acggctggta tcactaggat ccacaatcca gtacgcgccg gtagtggcct
     1921 tacccacctc cctggtgtta gaggtactaa caagccttgt cgacgaaacc acaccagaaa
     1981 cctcactact tccgtacgtt tgtcgcaggt ggattcggct accccacagc tcgatctggg
     2041 aagcgcgaat cgattctcca ccaatgcaga gagtggccaa agatgggaca gtctctggac
     2101 taagagattc cagcactgtg ggcgtcagga acgcccaatt gacgttcatc tttgtcattg
     2161 tctccgcgag cgcaacgcga cggtcatctt cgctggggat gcagatacag cttccgtgta
     2221 gcagggaatg cagcatctcc accaagcaac cagcaaaact gtacgatccg aattgcagaa
     2281 ctctcgtgtt cgaatccatc tgcacatgcg gtccatggtt gacgatagcg gaacaagacg
     2341 agcggtgctc gatcctgcat cccttcggct ctccggtact gcccgatgtg aagatcacgt
     2401 acgccgtgct tgtgggcata ctcgaaggca gaccaataga gtaccgtcgt gcactcgacg
     2461 atatatgcgc cagtgactcc ctgctcacca cgatgacctc gttgacaaga tccgccaccg
     2521 tgggcaagca cgcctctgag accaaggcat gcgtggaact tgccttgcgg cagatcaacg
     2581 ccaaccgctc agcaggaagc gatgggtcca gtagtaggaa cgcaccacca gccttgagaa
     2641 ccgcgagcat cgcgacgaca gtccacatgg acttctcgaa gcacagcggc accacgtctt
     2701 cccgcttgat gcgctgcgca aggtgacgcg ccaatttggt cgaaagctcg tccagctctc
     2761 catacgtcat gtcgccatcc caagcacaaa tagccggcgc atcaggtcgc tttctcccct
     2821 gctcagcaac cacatcatgg atgcagcgct ccaccgcggg cggcatctcc ctgactcgcc
     2881 cacagctccg acctatcccc aggcgtaagc gtattcacat cctccacctt cgcatcaacc
     2941 ttcgcctgcc ccagctgctg caacacatgg ttgaactgct ggagcatctt ctccaccacc
     3001 caccgctcca tgatcctctc gtcgaagctc gccgtaatgc gaaccccctc cttctccaac
     3061 ttgcactgca acatcagcgc gtacgacgta aagtcctgca gctcggagtt tccgcgccat
     3121 tcaccgagcg agtcggcgtc gaacatctcg ccgccgggct gcacgacgag gagcgtctgg
     3181 aagccgcatg cgtggcgggg tccagagccc atcttggcga tgcggtggag accggtttgc
     3241 tcatgggcga tcatctccgt ggcttggtcc tgcatattgc tcagaagatt gaccaccgtt
     3301 tgctcgcctt gtacgcggat gcggagcggg acggtggcaa tggtgggacc gagcatggcg
     3361 tcgataccgt ggacgggggc atttcgtcct gttactgtgg caccgaagac cacgtcgtcc
     3421 gagtgcgtgt accggctggc gatgataccc catgctgcgc ggataagcgt cgatgtcgtg
     3481 acgtttggca ccgtcttgtt gagtggctgg cactggtact ccaatgttgc gttggcagct
     3541 ggctgcttga cggtagatgg caacagcggg aataatgtcg cctcgcagtc cgcgagctca
     3601 gattgccagt acagctccgc aaccttctgg tcctgctggc tgatgtactt gatgaaagcg
     3661 ttgaagttgg gctggctcgc cagcacgctt tccgaagcag taccacggta catctgcgtg
     3721 actgtgcgga tgatctgagg catggaccaa ccgtcgtaga gagcgtggtg gatggtccag
     3781 acgaagtagc gtttcccttg agagcgaacg agggcgtagc gcgtgagctg atcgccgaga
     3841 cccatggaga cgagcttgtc tttctccaga tattcctcca acgttgcggc ttccatccag
     3901 cggatgtcct ccgcgactac ggcctggagg agaccaagcc tgctgtgctg cacgatacgt
     3961 gtacggagga tagtagttga ctgtaccatc tgctcccatg ccgctcggaa ggcatcctcg
     4021 tcctcgacgt ccgatcgtag ttccaggacg ctctgcatca cgtagtcgcc cgctcgcttg
     4081 gaggtcagcg acatcagacc accttgcagc ggcgagcatg ggtagacgtc ctcgatcagg
     4141 ctggcatcaa tgctgcacat aacagccacc tcttcacgga cagccgaggc gtttgactcc
     4201 tcctcgatat cgcttcgcag gagagaaaag gcgggaatgt cttcaacagc agtggtatcc
     4261 tggatacctt gcaaggccgc caaatccctg agaacaggat gacggaatag ttcagcgacg
     4321 ctgagttcca atcccaccct gcgagcttca ctaaccagcc tcatcgctgc gatcgagtct
     4381 ccacccaact ggaagaaact gtcatccaat ccaatattgt cgatcttatc cgggtcgata
     4441 cccagaacct gcgcccacaa ctgctgcatc ttcctctcag ccaccgactg tggttgctcc
     4501 acaactcccc gatgtacttc ctgctcttgt ttccgctccg caagcatctt gcgatccacc
     4561 tttccgttct gattcaccgg catcacatcc agcatcgtga tcgtctgtgg caccatgtaa
     4621 gccggcagtc tagcctctag tatcttgtac agctgctgtt gcgtcttctg tagcagctgt
     4681 tgctgcaacg gcttgttggt caacgtgtgc atcggcctct cttgatggtc ggtagggaat
     4741 cggaagagca ctctctccgt gccgttctga ggctcgaatt tatggaagat ggcgtcgaat
     4801 ccaccgcgca gagagaagtg tctgctgcaa ctgaactcga cgcggcagcc tgcttcttcg
     4861 gccatgacta cgaggtcgca gggggcgagc gcggcgtagt tctctgcttt tttatgcacg
     4921 gcggagagcc agtcgttgct ggacggctct gtgctgtcat cctccacagt ctcgacaaca
     4981 aagcgagcct tcagcgtctt gctggatgga atattgccga cagcaatggg gtttgagtac
     5041 gagactgact tcaactcttg ctgcagggcc ttgcgatcca gaccctgttt ggcgaagtca
     5101 atccacttgt cgtcagcgac gcttcggatt tccgcccctg gccaggtctt ggaccggacg
     5161 tggatgacgg cgccgaaacg gtagcaactc agttcgttgg tggccttcat cttcttgggc
     5221 aacacctcga cgtgatcgat cagtcctggc agacgactcg gcagagacga aaagaagccg
     5281 ggatcgacca ggaactctcg ctcaacgtgg ctcatgtcag tcatcatgcg tcgcaggtct
     5341 cctttcgaag ccttgttcgc agtcatcacg agagctctgg tcgtataaaa ctcccggttc
     5401 aacgcattgt tacggacgtc tccaacgaag atcgtctcta cgccgtcgag cttgaccaaa
     5461 tcctgtataa ccttgaacag atagtcctgg ctggggaagt attgcagcac cgagttgaag
     5521 atgacgagat ctgcgtcgat gggttgcttc aaacggagaa catccgccgc cgtggcctgc
     5581 accatggaga ccttgccagc gaacgcggga ttagagtttg cggtcctcgt gacgaactcc
     5641 acggcgctgc gagatggatc gagaccgacg tatttctcaa ggccagtgcc gagattgaac
     5701 aggatcatac cggtaccgga tccaatttcg aggacgcggc caggttggcg accgttgcgc
     5761 agcgtcgcga tcgcatcatc cagccactcg ttcatctcgc ccttgtcgat caggctaccg
     5821 tcgtacatgg acgtccaacc catgaaatcc cgaccgatag ttgtgatgtt ctcgatcggg
     5881 gtgtagaagt cgtcgtcgaa ctgctcctgc cacgtatcca cgtgctgtgc ctcgtcactg
     5941 tcatccgtct catcttcgac catcgtggcg tcctcgtgga taacgacgaa gccagaaatc
     6001 tggacatcgt cgccatcgcg atgttgcagg acagccacgg cgtcgctcac acactggtgg
     6061 ctgcggagcg cgtgctcgat ctccgcgagt tccacacgct gtccgcgaat cttaacttgt
     6121 ccgtcgatac ggcggaagaa ttccatctgg ccatccctag ggcggtaccg tacgtaatcg
     6181 cccgttcggt aggctcgaac cgtctggcct tccatggtga tcgacacgaa ctgatcgatg
     6241 ttctgcttcg catcggtgta tccccgtgcg agaccatcgc ccgtaaccac gagctctcca
     6301 accacaccca gcggcacgag ctgcagcttg gagtccataa cgtacgcgcc agagttgctg
     6361 aacgcgcgtc cgatgggcac accgctgggg aagatatcgt ccttggggag aacgaagatc
     6421 gtgctgcaca cggtgttctc ggtggggccg tagcagttaa tcaacttgcc cttgagcacc
     6481 gtcttagcgg agtagtagtc ctccggatgc agcgcctcgc ctcctacaca gatggtggta
     6541 agtgcggaaa ccaaagcagg agactcagcc acatattgtc tgaagagcgc gggggtgaaa
     6601 agacccgtct ggatgttgtt ctgagaaaca atctgcagca tcgatacggg gtcgagcgct
     6661 gccattgtgt cgatacagat aagcgttcca ccgtgcagga gcgtagcgta aatctcccaa
     6721 gttgaggcgt cgaaggcaag gttagcaatg tgcgccatgg tagggaaacc aggcatgtgc
     6781 tgagccagac tgttgtcctt gaccaagcga acgataccgc ggtgctcaat catgacaccc
     6841 ttcggcagac cagtcgatcc agaagtgaac atcacatacg ccaggctggt cgccgagggt
     6901 cccttagcct tggtagagct cctcaacgtc acaccgtcgc cggtctgctc cgccgttgcc
     6961 tcagcgatgc tcacgaactt gacgttctca ggctcgctga tcggaggctt gacgtctgcg
     7021 cccaagagca cgagactgtt acccggaagc gtcgagagaa tggcttccat gcgcttgcca
     7081 ggaatcttga catcgaaagg caggtaggct aggttcgcct tcatgatacc caggaaggtg
     7141 acgatggtct ggcagcggcg gttcgcgagg acaccgacga gggcctcggg ggtgagctgt
     7201 tgtttagcaa gccattctgc gaggatgtcg gaggcgctgt cgagctgggc gtatgtcatt
     7261 tgctcgtttg cgtccttgac ggcgattctg gatgggtacg cggaggcttg ttggcggaag
     7321 acgtcgatga cgcttaggtc gcgggggtac agcgtttctt cgaccttgaa gagacccatg
     7381 gaatcgagcc tctcgtagtc gttgttggtc aagagcggca acgtagtcac cgaggtactt
     7441 ggctcgcgaa gacatccttc aagcacgctt gagaacaccg agatcaagtt gtcgatcgtc
     7501 tcgggttcga aaagatcggt cgagtacaca atgttaccct tcagactgtc cgcatgctgg
     7561 aagaagtgga actcaagatc aaatcgcgac gtcacgccat cgtgaagact ctccgtctgc
     7621 acgccctcaa gctttacttc tcctaggtcg tgctgagagt gcaccacgaa gatgagctgg
     7681 acaagcgggt gtctcgacag atctctgtcc gtcttgagct tggaaacaag actctcgaac
     7741 ggaacgtctt ggttcgcgag agattcaacc gccaccccgt gaatcttctg cacgagctcg
     7801 tcgaaggact cgtcgtcgac cgtggtgcgg agacactgca tgttgacaaa gaagccgatc
     7861 atctccctca gctcccacag gtctcggttg gcgttcacag taccgatcgt cgcgtcgtcc
     7921 tggccagtga ggcggaaatg cgttgtcctg aaggcggtga gcaaggcgac gaatgtagtc
     7981 acgcctcgca atttgcagaa gtgctgcaac ttagcgtaca tagggccgcc aatttccatt
     8041 gtcttgacgc tggcgttgcc agattggtta gctggccggg gcttgtcgca gagcagctca
     8101 gccggtctgc ttgtctgcag ttgcgtgagc cagtagttga gctgcttctc atgctcatcg
     8161 atctgacttt gctgcttctg ccacatggag aagtcgcggt actgcacagg caatggcgca
     8221 acgtgcgaga gcgggtcctg cccctcgatc gaggcagagt agaaggtttc cagctcgcgc
     8281 gtgagaatgt cgatggacca tccgtcagaa acgatgtggt gcatcacgat ggacaacacg
     8341 aagtcgttct tcccaagtcg gtacactacg gccctccaac cgggctccgt acgcaggtca
     8401 aagggaacca tctgcgcctt gcggacgact tccaggcgct tgtgctcgtc ttcgcagaga
     8461 gaaagatcga taatggtgag gtccttggcg gagaatggct gaactatttg cacgcttacg
     8521 ccgtcttgag tcgcgaagat tgttcggagc gtctcgtggc gttgctcgat tgcaagaagg
     8581 gcaacgttga gagctgccaa ttggagtgga cctctaatgc gcaccgcgaa aggaatcaga
     8641 taccaactga gaccaggata cagctgctcc aagaaccaca gacgggcttg tgcaaacgat
     8701 tgttccacgg ggccaacatg attaacagcc tgaatggtag taagagagct actatctgaa
     8761 ggcgtagtct tagaagccaa ttctaccagc tctgggttat tgaagagatc tgcaacgttc
     8821 agttgcatgc ccactctgtg cgcttcaccg accagtctca tcgccgcgat cgagtcgccg
     8881 cctagccgga agaaactgtc gtcgaggcca atgctctctg gcgcgatgtt aagcacctgt
     8941 gcccacagtt gttgcatctg cttttctgcc tctgtctttg gctgctgctt tgggcctcgg
     9001 ctggggcctg cagctcggct agctgctgtg ccgtgaggga ggctcctatt tctcgcagtc
     9061 gcttgcggtc caccttctgg gacgacgtcg tcggtagctg cgccaatgga acgaacagca
     9121 caggcaccat gtactgcgga aggaaccgct ccaatctctt ccggattgtt tgtactacac
     9181 cctgtacgca gcttgctggc aaaaggttgt ctgtttcttc cgggccgtgc tgattccgct
     9241 ccacggcgat aaaacaggcc agcatgtcgt ctttgctctc aggcctgatc atctcaacca
     9301 ccaagtccat cacctccgca gtacccgaca atcgagcctg gtgttcaatt tctccaagct
     9361 cgattcgctg gccccggagc ttcacctgag tatcctttcg ccctagcagc tcgatggaac
     9421 cgtctgcttt gtactttgcc aaatctcctg ttttatacag gcgaggatga gtcccatcaa
     9481 aggactttct ccattctggt gcttggataa aggtggatgc tgtcttcgct tcgtcatgta
     9541 agtattctcg acacagtaca ggcccttcga caagcagttc tccagcaaca cctagtggta
     9601 caagattagc atgattgtta gcatctacaa tccagtagac ggctgtagta gcttttccta
     9661 cgtccttgat tgtagaggca cgcgtcagtc ttgcggagga aataacacca gcagcctcgc
     9721 tgcttccgta ggtctgtcgc agatgcacat gactttccca cagttctatc tgggaggcgc
     9781 ggatcggctc gccacctata caaagagtcg tcaatgatgg gactgactcc gggctatcaa
     9841 tagtgtctaa gactgtgggc gtgaggaagg cccagttaat tttcatcctc gatatagctg
     9901 ttgtcaggtt ggctcgccgc tcttcttcag agggaatgca tatgcagccg ccatgtacca
     9961 acgagtgaaa aatctctacc agacatcctg caaagctata agagccaaac tgtagcgccc
    10021 gggtgctgct gttgacctgc atggagattc catggcgcac gattgcggag caagttgagc
    10081 gatgcacgat tctgcatccc tttggctgtc ctgtgcttcc agaggtaaag atgacgtacg
    10141 ctgtgtctgt aggtaatgct ggatcgagct gcgttttgca cttcgacatt ttatgtataa
    10201 aatgcttgtt caccacaaca gtcgagtgta taaagctgct caagactgtg gagcatttct
    10261 ccgatgctag agcatgttta ccgcctgcct tttgacacat gaatgcgaga cgctcagcag
    10321 gcaaagatgg atcaagcaga agaaaggcac ccccggcctt gagcacgccc atcatggcga
    10381 ctaccgtcca cattgacttc tcgaaacata gcggcacaac atcttcacgc ttgacgccca
    10441 ggtgcaccag gtgacctgcc agattgttgg atgtcgcgtc tagctcgcca tacgtcatct
    10501 caccgtccca tgcacaaatg gctggcgcac tgggccgcgt cattacttgc tcatgaatca
    10561 aatcgtggat gcatcgttcg acggctgccg ggaccttctg attccactgc catagctctt
    10621 ggctatcctc agatgtcgtg ctgctgacgt ctgccactat ttctttcgta cctgcttttg
    10681 ccagctgttg cattgtgaga ctgaactggt ctagcatctt ctccattatc caatgcccta
    10741 tgacacgcgc gtcgaagctg gctgtgactt tgatcccttc tgcagtcagc gtgcactgta
    10801 acatcagcac atacgttgtg aaagcctgaa ggtcagatcc atcctgccat acaccgaact
    10861 tgtcagtgtt ttcatgttct tcgtcgccag gctgcaccac cagcaatgtc tggaagctgc
    10921 aggcgtgctg ggcatctgtt ccgatcttgg cgatattgtg caggcctgtc tgctcgaatg
    10981 gaatcatctc ggtggcctgc tgatgtacca cgcggagaaa ttccatgtac agtcatgatc
    11041 gtccttgaag ttgtatccgt accgggacag ttgcaatggt tggacctgac tatggcctcg
    11101 atgccggcca ctgctgcatg acggcctgaa atcgtagcgc cgaagacgat gtctcttgaa
    11161 tggagtaaat cgacccgctg acaagggccc atgctgcacg aatgaacgtt gaaatagtta
    11221 tatcggatag atagtttcgc tttcgaaagc ggcagacatt ggcgctcgat agtcgacgct
    11281 tgcaactggt tgctccacga tcgatggcag tgatgggaat atcattgaat tgcaatgggc
    11341 aagcgagttt ctgccagtac tcagtggtaa cttccttgtc ctgctcggtg aggtgcttca
    11401 tgaagatatt gaactgaggc tgcttcttca agtgcggctc cgtcgtaaac cgtctcatac
    11461 ggccctcaga gatgtaaggt agtgaccaac catcgtataa tgcgtggtga atcgtccata
    11521 cgaaccagcg ctcaccccgc attcccttga cgagacagta ccgtgtcagc ggctgcgcca
    11581 gatccattgt cgtcgccttg tcttttgcca agtagtcaga aaggctattt gaggtcgccc
    11641 attggatatc ctctttcatg actgcctgta caaggccatg ctggctatgt tgaacgatgc
    11701 gagtgcgtag agtcgcaatg ccctgtacaa cttgctccca agcagacttg aaagcagctt
    11761 catcgatatc tgctcggagc tctagtacac tttgcataac atagtctcca gacctctttg
    11821 atgtcaaaga gatcagacct tcctggagtg gcgagcatgg atagatatcc tcaacaagac
    11881 ttgcatcgac accgcaagcc tcagcctact tccttgcaga cttccgtaac atcggcttgt
    11941 cctaatagag agaagttggg cacattctca accatcatta gtactctcaa tgctttgcaa
    12001 gttcgctaac gccctgagca ccgggttgtt gaagagcatc gcggaactca tgtgcagtcc
    12061 ctccttacga gcctcagtga ccagcttcat caccccaatg gagtcaccac ccaggcggaa
    12121 gaagctgtcg tccaagccaa tcatttccgg ctcgatgctc agaacacgtg cccatagctg
    12181 ctgcattcgg cgctcgatct ctgtcgtcgg ctgctccttg ggaccttggc tcgacgcctg
    12241 cagctccatc aactgctgcg ccgtgaagga ggacccgatc tcgcgcagtt gcctacgatc
    12301 gatcttctgc gacgaggtct tgggcaattg ctcgagggga acgaagagcg tgggaaccat
    12361 gtaaagtggg aggaatttct caagcctgtc ccggatcgcg cggatggagg caacctggct
    12421 gtctgcgctc tggccatcgt tcgccttgct gaaggttatg aagcaggcga gcatctttcc
    12481 tttgctctcg gttcggatca gctccactgc cagaccagtc acgttcgtgg cgcctgattg
    12541 tctgggcctg gtgttcgatc tcgccgagct cgatacgctg gcctcgaagc ttgacctgag
    12601 tatctttgcg gcctagcaat tcgatcgagc cgtcagtctt gtacctagcg agatctccag
    12661 tcttgtacag gcgaggcgtg gttccgtcaa acaactttct ccactctgga gcttggatga
    12721 aggtggatgc tgtcttctct gcatctccga tgtattcctg acccagtgta ggtccttcga
    12781 tgaggacctc acccggagcg cccaagggtg caaggcggtt ggaattgttg gaatccacaa
    12841 tccagtatgc acccgtgaga gccttgccga catccttcgc agttgaggca gtctgcggtg
    12901 tcaaccgcgc tgaagagaca aatccagatg tctcactgct tccgtaggtt tgtcgcagat
    12961 gtacgccacc tgcccactgc tgaatgtgcg aggttcgcag cggttcgcca ccggcacaga
    13021 tgagtttcag cgatgggact acgtccggac tgccaatggt atcgaggaca gttggggtga
    13081 ggaacgccca tgtagcgccc atcttggata tagccgatgg aagtcggaat cgtcgatcct
    13141 cttcagaagg gatacacaag catccgccat ggagcaaaga gcccaaggtc tcggcaatgg
    13201 cacctgcgaa actgtaggat ccgaactgca gcaccctcgt gctgttggtg atctcgacag
    13261 aatactcgta ctggattgca gagcatgacg agcgatgcac aatcctgcag cccttgggtt
    13321 caccagtact acccgaggtg aaaatcacgt aggcggtatt gttaggcgac gtggtgggaa
    13381 gctgctgctt cagcgcaggg agcttctgca acgattccct gttcacgacg aacatgtcct
    13441 gtaccgaatt cttcagtacc tgggcactcg ttgccgatgt caaagctcgc ttgctcttca
    13501 ctttgcggca catcaatgcc agacgttcag taggcagtga gtgatcaagg agcaggaaag
    13561 cgccgccagc tttcagcacg gctactacgg cgacgaccgt ccacatggat ttctcaaagc
    13621 agatcgggac gacctcttcg ttttggacgc cgctcttgac aaggtgggat gccaatcggg
    13681 aggacaatgc gtcaagttcg gcatatgtca tttctccgtc ccaagcacag atagcctgag
    13741 cttgaggccg tgctgttacc tgctcggcga agacatcgtg gaggcatctc tcgacagggt
    13801 gatgggatgt tcttgttcca gcgccacagt tcctgtctct cttggtcggt cgtgaggtcg
    13861 agatcgtgca cacgggatgt agtgtcgctg gtcaaagcat tgattgcctt gctcatcgtc
    13921 caggcgatgc ggttcgcctg cacgacatct atgcaagtcg ttctgaagtt gacgctgact
    13981 tgcatgacgt ttcggccgta tgctgcaccg atggcgatgt cgtactgagc gcacgatgtt
    14041 agcctcgaat tttcgattct acaaaagaca tcttacctct gtgagatcct gtccctcttg
    14101 gaagtccagt gctacgcttg cactgttggg agcctcagtg tcatcaacgc gctgcaggga
    14161 caaggcagtg ttgaacagtg cagatgtccc cagcttcaag aggctgtgta tgcttgccag
    14221 ggagaacgtc tgatgagaca acgagttcat gtagtcgagc tggactgatt tcaaggcttc
    14281 tatcacggtt agctgttcat ggatatttac ccggcatgca agcatggcca tcaatggtcc
    14341 aaagatatcg ttgacgccgt cgatcggaag atcacgtcca gaggcgaggt ttccgaaaca
    14401 cggggtcatg gaatccgtgt agcggctcag aacgagtgcc catgctgttt gaatgatggt
    14461 agcaggggtg atctcccagg tctgacagaa cgcgtggatg gcgctcgcat caagatcggg
    14521 cacattgact gccaacactc tgctattctc ttccttggct ggcgtgatgg aagggaagta
    14581 gcatggctca acaccatcaa ggtattgaga ccagtagaaa ctggcttcct cctgcgactg
    14641 ctccttctgg tatgcaatca cgtccttgaa cgagacgcca tacgggtcaa gctcaaagtc
    14701 gtacgccctc tggaagtctc gtgccacgat acctcgggag tgagcatcca caatcgcgtg
    14761 gttgacatcg aggcatatga agcaccttgt ggttcgccag ctggcagata gaaagatgat
    14821 gctgaaggcg gcctacatgt tgagatgcag gattatgacg agcccggaac gtatcgaccg
    14881 tcacagtccc cacggagtct gtaaagaacg aaacgctcgg ttctgggtcc ttcagaacca
    14941 tgttcatgat tccagagctt ccaggcacgt tgtcaacgag aagagtgcgc agcatcgagt
    15001 gtcgctggac gacggccttc catgcctgtc gcagccgagc tatatcaaca aagccactct
    15061 gctttggtgc cacttcccag atgaagcagt gccagtaggc atccgcgtcc ttgttctggc
    15121 tcgccaagat accttcctgc atagcagagc aagggaaaac atcttccacg tcctcggaac
    15181 ggacactcag acctggcaag gtagtcttgc agaaatggtc aaggttggcg tatgagtcaa
    15241 acgccagagg gaggtcgctc agtgtccatt cagatgcctg gacgccaaga acagacggta
    15301 tctcggtcaa ggtagtcttg aaccgctgga cgagatccga aatgcgttgt tggtgcttga
    15361 cgttcttggg cctgacgagg gtcacgctca tgcagccttg gtcgatgccg acaagaacct
    15421 cgaacaacga aaagcgacga gtcttccctg cagctgcggg ctccgaagcc tcgggcacag
    15481 tcaagttctt gaatagagca tcggtgcgct cgagttgttg gtacaaaccc tggtagttga
    15541 acatgacctc tgcagggaaa ccagacagga atcgatccgc ggtactttga tcagcgaact
    15601 gagatgcaaa gtaggaccag ccattatgct tgaaactgcg tatgcagtcc ttagtctggc
    15661 ggatggcatc aactaggttc ttgcccacgc tgctcgacac atggaccggg aacatgctcg
    15721 tgaaccatcc caccgttcgt gtcaagtcaa cactgtcgtc ccaggtctcg cgaccgtgcg
    15781 tttcattgaa aattgaaggc acttcccggt ccgtgaaggt cacagcgaaa gagtgcatca
    15841 gtgccgcaat catgagctcc atgggacgcg tcgagaaagt ctcgttgcag cttccaagca
    15901 gagcagttgt agcttcctga ctaatcatga actgctcact gacagtgctg ctgttgatga
    15961 catcgactgg atctacgccc cagtaggaga ggtgggacga gtccgcagcg gtgtgaactc
    16021 ctttaggcgc attctcggta atgtacttgg cctgagcagc gtgccaagat tggaaggaaa
    16081 tcgagggcgc atgtggaagc gtgcggtcta gaagcaagtc ttctaattcc tcaagaagcg
    16141 cacgccatga aaccaaatca actaccaggt ggtggatggc catgaacaac tgttgacgtt
    16201 cgcctccatc gcagtggaca gctgctagta ctggcccctt ttcagcgtct agaacagttc
    16261 ggctctggag aaggtgggga gttatgactg ccatttcgtt agacaagaca tgctccacag
    16321 tgaaagagcc atgttcgtcg tcggaaatgt actggtgcca ctgctcgccc gccttcttgg
    16381 caaatcgagc tcgaagcatc gagtgccgct gcacaagcgt caaaagagcc ttttgaagct
    16441 tctcaaattg tactggtttg ctgagctcca ggaagaaggt ctgatcgaag ctgcctggtc
    16501 cgcccttttc acactggaaa tagagttgct ggattggggt cagcccaaat ggcgtgttga
    16561 ccttgtccgc tgcagccacg atagcctggc ctgtactgtg aactccaatg tgacgggaga
    16621 tctgggcgat ggtcttcttc tcgagaatct cccttgttga aagagtgatt ccgagtttgc
    16681 gcatggctga ggatagttgc atggcaacga tcgagtcacc acctagtcgg aagaagctgt
    16741 catccacgcc gatggtctca gcttggatgt tcaaaatgcg tgcccacagc tgctgcagcg
    16801 tgcgttccgt ctcggtagtt ggcagtcgct ttgagccctg ctgggttcgt agctctgcta
    16861 gcttctgtgc cgagaacgat gcaccgatct cacgtagctg ccgcctgtcg gtcttgccag
    16921 attgcatcat gggcagacgc gctacggaga aatacactgt ggggaccatg tagctgggca
    16981 atcggtcctc gagcttcttg tccagctcgc tgggatagat cacctcggcc acaggggcga
    17041 gagctccctt gtctgtagct gtctcgccat ccatttgcag gaatgcagcg atcatcgact
    17101 tgtctggctt gtctgatcca gaaggcgaga taacttcaac tgcaagctgg gtaacaccag
    17161 gcatgtaact gtacagacag cgttcgattt cttcgagctc cacacgctgc ccgcgaacct
    17221 tgacctggct atccttacgg ccgatgtaga caaggtttcc gaccgggtcg taccgaacca
    17281 agtcacctgt cttgtagaac ctagactcac gcccttcgag ccatgctggg ttgtgaatga
    17341 aggccgatgc agtcttctct gtgtcgttca gatagccgcg cgcaaggatc ggcccttcga
    17401 ggagaagttc accaaccgaa ccaagtggcg ccagcctatc atggttggtt ggatcgacca
    17461 cccagctcac tgaagagatt gaggtaccaa tggtacccgg gttgtattct ccttccccgg
    17521 cgtagctggt agcaacgacg cagcattcgc taggtccgta ggcgttcata gtttggatcc
    17581 cggtgcctga ccatctgttc cagtcctcgg cgctgacctt ctcacctccc aagaccaagg
    17641 tcttaagaga cgggacgaga ctggagttgg cttgaagcag tctcgccaca gatggagtca
    17701 gcaagaccca gttggcttga gtgtcgttga aggccttaat caggtcgctt cggtcggact
    17761 cggaaggtac gcagacgcat ccaccataga ccagtgtggt aatgatctct gtgatacatg
    17821 cgtcgaaact gcaagatgcg aattgaagca cgcgcgactg gttgttgatg ttcaacgctt
    17881 ttccgtgagc cagacatccc gtggatgcag cttggtggtc gattacgact cccttgggca
    17941 caccggtact tccagacgtg aataccacgt atgcagcatt gcttggtgtt gccccacgac
    18001 gactagggta agtcgatagc tgatgaattg atgcttcgct aacagtgaca acctgacgac
    18061 ctgggccagt ccagtgggcc gagtggcgcg ctgacgcaag gatcaccttc gccttggtct
    18121 gccgcaggat ctcttcatgt cggcttgctg ggtggtctgg gtcgagcagg acaaaggccc
    18181 cgccagcctt gaggacagct agcatggcga cgatggtcca tatcgacttc tcaaagtaca
    18241 gcggcaccaa agtctcgacc ttggcaagtc caacccggtt gacgagatga cccgctagct
    18301 tagacgatag ctcgtcgagt ctaccgtacg tcatgtcgcc gtcccacccg cagatggctg
    18361 gagcaccagg ttgggtcagg gccttcgctc tgataacgtc gtgcaggcat agttcggtag
    18421 gagccagagc ccgggagttc cagtcaacga cctgcttcag accgctctga gacatgaggt
    18481 tgaggtcgcc aagttttccg gacgggtttg caacgatagc gcggacgcat tggctgactg
    18541 ccttcaaaac gtttacagct tggaaggaag aaatcttcga gctatggtaa ccgcatgcca
    18601 ggccgaacga gctttcgaat tcatccacgt ggagaaccaa gccgtactcg cttgggtcgt
    18661 gctcctcgca tcgacggatg gcaatgtcct cgccgttcaa tactgagtcg tcgccatagc
    18721 gctggtagct catagccgtg ttgaacaggc tacgacctcc cagttgcaac gcgtgctgaa
    18781 cactggccaa agagcacagt tgattctcac tgctttcagt actgtccgat tggaccttgc
    18841 gcagggtgtc caggacaccc gcagagctct gaacatccgc acgacatgtc agcatgttaa
    18901 ttgtggggcc aacaatgtcg ttgatctggt tgatcggcag atggcgcccc gaggagaggt
    18961 agccgaaaca cgggtctgtc gtgttggaga acattcccag tatcacggcc catgcgacct
    19021 ggactacgct gaacgacgta agttcgtact tatggcagaa ggcgcgcaac gccgacatgt
    19081 cctcgatgtg tacgtgtgtt cgaagcacct cgtccgagcc gtcgtttata gcggagacgg
    19141 ttttagtggg cagcaaacac ggctcgattc cagcgaggta gttcttccag taaccgagat
    19201 acttgtcggg atcctcttgt tggacaatcg agatgtaatc gctgtagagg ggaggagcgg
    19261 agaacgtctg gttctcagag taggcgagga tcaaatcgcg atacaagaga gtgatggagt
    19321 gaccatcgat gatcgcgtgg ttgatctcga gaatgcaata aattgattca tctggaagtt
    19381 cgtaaatgct gaggtgatgc tcaagtccat gacgctgtgc cttggaaacc gccacatgct
    19441 ggttgaagag gtccagagtg gtcgtgggct gcttgacctg aacgtgcttg aggcccggtg
    19501 acttgttcct caacacgatc tgtgctgcac cgggtatccc aggtagatcg actgcgaaga
    19561 cggtgcgtaa tgcactgtga tgcttcacaa ctgcctgcca cgcattttct agtcgtgttg
    19621 cagaaatctg ggactttcca ggagctgctg ttacctggaa agctgcgcga acccaatagt
    19681 tctgcggctg aacgatctgg ttcatcagga tggcttgctg catggccgag caccgatata
    19741 tatcctcgac gtccgaaagc tgcgagatcc cgagcttagg caacgttaca ctcgagaact
    19801 gatcaaggct gtcataatct tggaaagcct tcgagaagtc gtgtaaagtg tacatcgggc
    19861 ttgcgttgtt taggagcgtg acgatgtctt gcattgttgt cttgtaatgc tcgatccatt
    19921 gggagatacg atcttggtgc ttaatgtgtc ggttgtacat aaacgacacc attgccttgc
    19981 cgccaataac agcaatagat acaacgaacg tggcgaatcg cccaccctgt cggctaacat
    20041 caagttcctg gttattggga gcatcgcatc gccggaaaag cgcatcttgt ctctcaaact
    20101 gctggtaaag accctggtag ttgacaagga cctcaggtgg tgcttgcatt ttgaaagtct
    20161 caataccctc ggggttgtag aaccgcgaag taaagtatcc ccagcctttg tagggcagac
    20221 tacgacgact gtccttagtc cgtcgaattg tgtcagagag atttgcacac ttggtagcgg
    20281 agtctaaggg cgatagagtc gtgaaccaac caacagtgct ggaaagatcg atctggtcac
    20341 tccatgactc acgaccgtgg ccttcgttga atatggtagg aatgttccta tcctggaaga
    20401 catcaccaaa ggaatgaacc agaccagcaa ggaacagctc taccggctcc gtacgaagtc
    20461 cggcgttggc atttcccaga atcgaagctg ttacctggga gtctagagag aattcatgtt
    20521 tgacaatatc cgaccaggtg ctcagatgat taccaatccc ccagtacgaa gtcatgggag
    20581 gttttatctc gaagggcaga accgacttcg gtgtaagctg gctctgggcg aaagtgcgtt
    20641 gaagctggca ccaagattga aaagccattg tatgtgagct cttagtagat cctgtgagga
    20701 ttaactgttc cacatcttgc agaatgattc gccaggagat caaatcaaca aacaaatggt
    20761 tgacggtgac gaagagcttc tggcctgaac tggtctcgaa tagatctgct gcaacaatag
    20821 gaccatgctc gaagtccagc gactctcgac tggtggtaat gatggatccg attgactctt
    20881 cactcatagg gcggtggtgt tgccagcgaa gcgaccccaa gatatcctta gtgatatatt
    20941 gacgccaggt gccatccggt tgctgtttga ttcgggctcg cagcatagca tgcctgtgga
    21001 tagcagcttc cagagccgat agcatcacgc taggggatac cgtaatgctc aatcgtagat
    21061 agaagcattg gtcaaaaacc tgatcctgtg tggggaaggc ctgaataaac atctgttgaa
    21121 tgggcgacaa ttcgaaggga acgttgattt gctcatcacc taatgatttg aaatcagtag
    21181 tcctggtcgt ggctagttta gctaatgctt tgatgttctt cgctttcacg atgttttgtg
    21241 tggtgaggtt tatcccctcc gctgcacaga gtgacacaac ctgcattgct gaaatcgagt
    21301 ccccgccaat tcgaaaaagg ctgtcgtcaa ggcctatctc agaaggttgt agattcaaga
    21361 ctcgagccca aattgtttgc agttgattct ccatttcggt cttaggcttg cgactgtcgt
    21421 tatcgtgcat cttgcgcatt tgcgccagtt gctgggaaaa aatagaggca cctagctctc
    21481 gcaacttctt ccgatcggtc ttgcctgatg tcgtcattgg tacccggtcg ataggtatgt
    21541 acactgtagg taccatgtga atggggaggg cctgcttgag gtggttctcg acagcttgta
    21601 cccaagaatc aaagaggggg atgtctttgc tatcttgaat actcttatgg tattcgatag
    21661 actttgtttc tttccaacag atgaatgctg ctagggttga ttttccgcca tcagcattag
    21721 gtttgatgac ttctacaata gcgtctttag tggtcaaatt atactggcga agatgatgct
    21781 caatctcccc aagttctacg cgttgcccac gcactttgat ctgtccgtca tctttacggc
    21841 caacatacac caaattacca taggcatcat accgaaccag atcacctgtc ttatatagtc
    21901 ttcctcgtcg tccgcgcttc aatagccatg tcggatcatt aatgaaggaa gtttctgtct
    21961 tctgcgtgtc gttgaggtag ccacgcgcaa ggattggtcc ctctactaag agttcaccaa
    22021 ttgatccgtg tggcacgagt ttgttgtggt cttccggatc gaccaaccaa ttcaaggatg
    22081 cgataggctg cccaatcatt cctgacttga actctttgga gtgtggattg tgttcgttct
    22141 cgcgaccata cccgacacag aagacgcagc attccgtagg cccgtatcca ttcatcgttt
    22201 tgatattgtt ccatctttcc cactcctcag aggtcactcg ttctcctcct aataccagga
    22261 tctggagaga tggtaaatca cttggattca ggagtcgcgc aacggacggg gtaagaaatg
    22321 tccagttgac gcccatagta ttaatagcct ttgccagatt attctgacgg tcaagttcag
    22381 agggaacaca tatacagccc ccaaataata aagttgttac aatttcagca atacaggcgt
    22441 cgaatgtata agaagcgaac tgaagggctc gagtggaatt ggtgaaaccg aactggtgtc
    22501 cgtggttgat acagcttgtt gagactgctc tgtgctccaa gaccacacct ttgggtacac
    22561 ctgtgctccc agaagtgaaa atggcgtacg cagcgttctt cggttctact gcagtatcaa
    22621 gcaccacctc tggtagctgg ctggtcaatt ctctgttgat ggtaacagtg cggtctgacg
    22681 gagtccagag accagaatat cgtgtcgata cgagcgccac cgtcgcatta gtttgttgga
    22741 aaattttcgc atgtcgcgct ggagtatctg gatccaacgg tacaaacgct cctccggctt
    22801 tgagcaccgc caacatggcg acaactgtcc acatcgactt ctcaaagcac aacagaacaa
    22861 atgactcagg tttaacgccc agctgaacta ggtggcctgc cacctttgtg gaaagcctat
    22921 caagctcccc atacgttatc tgaccatccc atgcgcatat ggctggagcg tcagctctga
    22981 tctgagcctt ggtcttgatg agctcgtgaa cacagtattc aatggcttcc ggaacccttt
    23041 catgctgaca ccacttcttt ggagtttttg gattggttgg ttctcggagc gatggtaaat
    23101 tcaatttttc cattgatcag aatcaaagag ttggaatact ggattatgtc aaaatgagcg
    23161 tcggctttgc gagatatacg agtctgaata tagagcgttc gatgcaggcg attggtatga
    23221 tatgtatgac aatgtctatt ctatatagcc gccttcggat atacaaacct tttctagctt
    23281 cgacgtattc attgttgcgg ggcggtactc acagttgtag aagcgcaaat accgttaagc
    23341 gcatatcgta ccacttttgt tccaatattt cgttctctgt gacgtaaaat aactggttgt
    23401 taacagccac aacagccacg cgatagtcca taatcccaga attgtggtca gcacgtctca
    23461 tttggatcaa cgtccgcaag cccggataca tcctcactgg tcggcactgc cggcaaagtg
    23521 actagcatca gatagccagt tttttaatcc tcaacaaatt gcatcacgta ctttgaacaa
    23581 tatatggcct ccaacatcat tggtcaaaat gatttggcga cctggcttat caacgtattg
    23641 gttgggacca actctcaatt tcgtttgcaa cagttataaa ccataaatta gtcgagtcca
    23701 atgagacacc agtatggttc gctttcgtca acagaagaaa cccaatttgt gattaagtta
    23761 atgtaaaggc gctttcgtta gcgcttgtct cggaagatgc cgtgtctgtg cacggatggc
    23821 gcctgcggtt agactgcctg tttacagaag cggcgcggta gctgaaagag ttgtgtcggg
    23881 agaagcaaat acttggagaa agcaatcggg ccggctgctg tcgcaacacg ttctagctgg
    23941 agcatgctag gccaacgggc aggtaaagga ggcggtcgag ctactgaagc acgtgatcgc
    24001 agtcgaagta ctggctcttg ccgacgatca tgcttctcaa atagtatcaa tagaggcgct
    24061 gaaaatctat acgtgaaact aaaagtgttg gacggatcgg tgccctaagg ctatcaggaa
    24121 tactccacaa ctaaccgaag aaagcgagct acaaggcggc gcgtcgttgg aggaaaaaga
    24181 gctgttctca agtgatatgc gaacacactc ccaggtattt ctgttaacaa ctctccttgg
    24241 tagcactgtt gcattcgatg gtacaaacga tgaaggaggt gcggcaagtg tcggggtgag
    24301 gagtcgacga ggaccgtagc tggcggagag atcggcaatg atgtgccagc gtcttcgggt
    24361 gcagaaaaag tgtcgggctc tcggggggcg ttctcacaga acgcaaaagt ggcttgctca
    24421 agggtgcaat gttgtgtgga ttgttgtcgg tgctcgtggt gtgacgttca tggggatagg
    24481 aggagtgact gtagtgcaga tggtgaaaat gacgctggac cggtggagac accaagctgt
    24541 cgcgccgagc ctgctgatgt aatcgcgcaa caaccaaaca ccaaacagcc tgggagcctg
    24601 ttctgatccc cacgaaccgt cttctggctt ccgcagtagg tctggctgag tcccaggtac
    24661 gttagtagca tagcttaggc gttagtatat tctgccgtag tatcacctcg cgcagaaaga
    24721 tctgcgacca ggctacctca tcagtttgct acatataata aatatttctg aaagctgtgc
    24781 gcctgtagtt tagcacctag caagacctga atttactatt ataataattc ctctgcacct
    24841 gtaggtacct agttcgttgc tacgctagtc tattctcgca aggctaaaag tgcggttgac
    24901 ttattaacct gctgtgtcac gtggcggggt cgggttctag ttgtacctgc gtcggtaccg
    24961 cacatgcaga gggggagcag ctatccagag tatcgcattc attcagtaca gctatctacg
    25021 ccagacagca accttacagg caggttctat aacaagacgt aacttagaga gctgtgcagt
    25081 acagcagagc gcggcagaaa aggacctgcc cagcagtacc tcggtggctt ggctgggcac
    25141 gcgatccttc ggaacatcaa ctcgcggcag tgacatgctg cctgtccgtt ctaacttgtt
    25201 tcttaggcag ccctcaccaa ccagagttgg tgtgtgacaa cctggcctgt gccgctgtgt
    25261 gtcacggcac ggaacgattt aaggccaagt aactctactg tcgtacaaag aggaaaggat
    25321 ggcataccaa cgttggatgg cggggcagtt atgtgtagtc aggtagagct gatcaagtcc
    25381 aaggcaggtc cgtgacacta tgaaggtgtg tgctgcctgt aactattcgc tgcgagatgc
    25441 gccggagatg gtccctagaa agtggaaggc cagtagattt gccccttcag actgcgctag
    25501 tcctgatcaa gacaaatcct ttcatgccat cttcaatggc catctccgcc ggtttccttc
    25561 cccttctgtc cctcttcaac gtgttcaagc cgggacccct cctccctcca caaacattct
    25621 tcaagatttc tgcagtgact acagtattgt ttcaccatgt tccgtctttg cacttttact
    25681 tctttggcat atttgtcaca gattgccttt ctgggtggca atgcgcagac caacagttcc
    25741 ccgcttgtga acattgttcc aaagcgcgag gttctctacg ttggcggaca ttacacaaat
    25801 atcacggcaa gttttagatt ccacaacttt gatacgcatt taacacagaa agcaggacaa
    25861 tgcaaccaat tctacgtcaa tagctatgat cggccaaatc tacgtcgaga agctgtctcc
    25921 taacccggcc ccgaaaaccc caccactacc cataatcttc attgcaggcg cggcccagac
    25981 tggaaccaat tttttagata ctccagatgg acggccagga tgggcatcat attttcttgc
    26041 caaaggtcac acagtatatc tctcagatca gcctgcacgc ggtcgctctt tttcgtttcc
    26101 aggacaggga aagatcgtat ctcttggtcc ccctaatgct gtctctgacc tcttcaccga
    26161 tgtagcacac aacggtgatc aatggccaca ggcgaaactc cacacacaat ggccgggcac
    26221 cggtcgcatt ggcgacccaa cttttgactc tttctatagg agccagatgc aatttcaagt
    26281 tgaccgcttc attggcgaag aacaaaatgc gcaggcatat tcagctctcg ttgacatcgt
    26341 aggtggctgt tatatcatca gtcactcaca agcgggtgca tacggtatct tgagccaaat
    26401 ctcatttgaa tcgctagttg gttaaccatg aataggctgg agggtcgggg acatgcgctc
    26461 tgaccttgtt aagggtatca tccagctcga gccatccggt cccccgttca cgtttcgtcc
    26521 gccaattgga agtggtccag ctttcccttt ggcctcaccg accttgccat tgggtacgag
    26581 ccatctgctg gcaagaatgg cgaaaacatt gagacaattg ttgagccggc tatcgatgat
    26641 gatcacaacg agtgcatcat gcagaagtct ccagcgaagc aattgacaaa ccttaggaaa
    26701 attccagaac tgattgttac tggcgaagcg tcctttaatg caccgcatag ctattgcact
    26761 gtcaagtatt tggagcaagc tggcgtagac gtggagtatg cggatctagg caaggagggc
    26821 attcacggca acggacatat gctcttcatg gagaagaaca accttgagat tgcggatcga
    26881 gtataccggt ggttggaaaa gcactgatag agcttgtcaa atattcaaga gcttcattgt
    26941 ttatttcttt ctcatctgaa cttcgccacc ccaaaatctt tgatctgagt caagacatag
    27001 gagtgggacc cgaggttctg cggtatctaa caaaatgtac tctactacga attgcctcgg
    27061 ccattctcat atctggtggt ggcaactgct gacgctgtgc cactttagcg ccgtgactca
    27121 ccactgtgat acctgcttac tacactctgt agttttattc tatgattaag tccgatggat
    27181 atcatattac aagccaataa agcacatggt gagtggtatc tcatgccttg tgtaccttct
    27241 tcttgaactt tcgccacaat cgctcctttg ggagcgattc tgctctgggc aacctgacct
    27301 ctgacgggcc aagatagggt ggatgggtac tgtcgtcttg gacttcatga attggttcat
    27361 ctattgaacc atgatttgaa ctgctagttc tgtgtctatg cagcagcttg tctagggaaa
    27421 tttaatgatc tagacatgcc tgagctgtgg gatgatctgg gccgagagtt gttgtgtagc
    27481 cagatgaagc cctttagtag agcagtatag cttcatcgta ccgaccccaa cgatgtaaca
    27541 gaaaggcaag gcagtatacg ctggtcagct tttcggggtg ctctaggccc agaacagact
    27601 ctctttcttt caacacaatc ctattcattt cttctgctgc tctgtatttc ttcatttcca
    27661 ctgcatacca tgccgctttg aagagcacag aagcccgcgc cccagcgcct ctgcattgtc
    27721 tggtcgactg ttcagcacag ctgcagcatg cgaaaaaaag gttgacacgt cgcccaatcc
    27781 tcgtaccgtc ctactggata gatctcatcc atgggcatga tgtacgtctt cctccatctc
    27841 tccaactcgt tgctgagctc caaccacttc ttagtcgaaa actgtaccag cccatgcatc
    27901 tcgaactccc actcgcctgc aaccacatag accaacgaga aacggaacag cgtatgggtg
    27961 tcgtcgtcga attcggcacc tctgtcttca cccgtttcct cgtcttcgcc tttctcgtac
    28021 tgcttctgga ggagcgactg gggtaccccc tgtcgatcga acaggctcat gagagacagt
    28081 agccgggcgg ccgtcggcgt ctgttttaat atgtgctcaa acgagatctg tcaggtggcc
    28141 atgatggagt tggacgctcg accatccctg cgacagtctc ctacatccct ctccagcaac
    28201 cgtgctcggt catggtcgct tttgcacact tcgtcaatat atcctgagac gctcatccga
    28261 ggagcccttt cacgaatgaa agttgccgcc tgcgtaagag cgagcggcat gtagtcgagt
    28321 gtgcgtatca gttccgcagc ctcgcatttg tggtactttg tgggacctca aatggttcct
    28381 cgaatggtcc acattgctga actggctgaa atagagaata tcatgtcagc tgttgtgagc
    28441 ttttgggcac aggcaaaatt agagtgaact tgtttttggc gaagcgcgtc tgtagttcga
    28501 ctcagccgcg acgaatgctt ggcgctgttg ctgagtcgac tatcgcgcga cactgtttgc
    28561 gcagcagcca tcgtgcaact tagtgatgtg gtgaaacata cggttatgtc tccgtcgcat
    28621 gccgctgtga taccagatac acgtatctta ccaccttcga gtcttagatc ccatcttttg
    28681 acgccgccgc cgaccgaccg acgaaaagcc gtttacgcaa gtccattaag tcatcgcgct
    28741 tttcaaaaag attcgggctg ggaaggacct caagcgagac gcatggaccg aaattcagct
    28801 ttcggcagga gagtacgacg agataaaacg ttgacttcga cgagacgagg atctatcggg
    28861 atacgttgac aagatacgga gcgtagactc taaacacggt gggaatgacg gctagtacag
    28921 cgaaacgcac cgcctcgtcg tccgcatacc gaccgggtta catgaggtct ttatcgattg
    28981 ggttgaggac gtgattcgaa gtcagctgaa ggcgattcga agcggatcag ataaagcggc
    29041 ccgcctcgtg cacaaggttc gaccagcccg ttccaccgca atttactttc cagtggacgg
    29101 cgctgcgcct agcaaaaagt cgaaatatga gtcagatgct tctttctttc tagcatgaag
    29161 atgcccgtta ccccgggctt gtcatccaag tcgcatatcc gcaaaagagg aagaggttgg
    29221 gtcgactggc agccgattat cttctcgatt ccaatgctag cgtgcaattt gtcgttggtc
    29281 tggacgttgg atacggcaat aaggaatcgc gcaaatcaac attatcggcg aggcgcactc
    29341 atgttgccgt tcttgccccc gttatagatc ggcatagtct ggcataaacg tgtaactcag
    29401 agtccccttt agtcgtaagt tgcatatgtg ttgaacgctc ttgatacacc accatattag
    29461 ctatctttgt tgttgtcgtt acgatcgatt tcaccataca gctcaccgtc attcgaggct
    29521 ctgagaaatc gtcgtgtcca gggttgtcaa ggaggcgttg gggttttagg cacaagtaaa
    29581 aaaaagatcg ggatgcgcgg ggttgttgct atagtaccaa catcgtaggc tcgcaagggc
    29641 ctagaaacgg gtactgagcg ggtccgacta cgggaaccaa aacgggatct gtctagccag
    29701 acagaaccta gttttagcta attagtgata catgctgcat cttgaaactg gaaatggggt
    29761 cgttgtactg tgtctaagtc aacttctctg attcgctgaa gaatagacat gcgcgaatag
    29821 agctggcaat cttctcggcc agcggtttcc cctaggaaag accgctctcc gcagctcctg
    29881 tatgcatgag attagaggct ttcactgagc tgtgaacgcc ttcttcactt cttccgtgaa
    29941 tttgcctttc atgtactttg gagagagcga ggccttctgt gggaaggggg ttgtagtctt
    30001 cacttggggt gcgtgattgc ctgacgctct cccttgagac acagttgatt gccgtttgca
    30061 acgtgattgc catcatgtat atctacatat ctatatcata cacttcaccg ccggaaactt
    30121 actaaaatac cataaatgcg ccaatatgtc cgtcagcagc catgctgcat ttcccttcaa
    30181 gtttagtatg ccctcataaa tcttgaagtc tgaagcctcg accgcctgat tgttcttctt
    30241 gttgatgtag tactccggac ttacatgcgc aaagttcatg atgatcaacg gaatatttgg
    30301 cactgggtcg ttatagtgcg taacgcggta atttccgccc gattgtgaag tgatgtagtt
    30361 tgcgagctca gagctagaca cgcgtggtgc gccaaaggtg taaagcttca ctgcatagcc
    30421 ggagcttcgc atgtccgccg cggcgagggt cgcgatcgct ccgcccaaag aatgaccagt
    30481 tgttacaacc tgataagtag ggtttgcgtc taagagggac tgcacagctg gtacgacgac
    30541 ggagcgcgag tcgagccagg actgccagaa gccatggtgc gcggtacacc cggaacaaag
    30601 gcccgtcgag acagctttga agtcgagatt ggtgatccag ttttcgatgg aggagctccc
    30661 gcggaaagag acgacaatga gctggtttgt ggggtccaga gcaacgtagc ccgtaacgtc
    30721 tgttgcaagt tcactagaag gatatcagtc tctgggtgag tccatgtatt tcaacacatg
    30781 catacctgtt gtattcgatg atgctagtag tattggcagc ttgaacaaga gggcaactat
    30841 cgtcgttgca cttgatctga tccccaggcg aattataatt tgacctgcaa taagctgctg
    30901 aagcatactg ccccatcaac ttgaagctcg aaagcatagc atcgtcaaca ggtgctatat
    30961 ctatcctatt cagcctacag tagttttcca gcatttgttc tgtgcttact tgacttcttt
    31021 acagccggca cagccgcact gaaccctaca cccatgcata agaacgctag cgaaatagtt
    31081 gaccatgagg aaaccatatt tgtgcacata tatatggagg tagaaagata gaaatgccct
    31141 ggataatggg aaagaaaaac tacccggggt tttcaacagg ctgtctacat gcgaaagtaa
    31201 gattgagcct ggggtgctga ggcagcaacg tgatctaagc acacgaagct acacgaagct
    31261 tatgaagatc atgggtcacg aggcacgcgg gcactatata tcggacatac tccgggggct
    31321 aaacgtaatg aaactactgg ctacagtcac gcatgtttgt cgccatccta gtcgagatca
    31381 caatgaagtg cagggtttga aacgtgattg gtgggtccgg gctcgccaat cgagcggcta
    31441 tcgcgttggc gtaacgccag ggaccctaac cgccggcggc cggggaagcg agtcggacta
    31501 cagatgtgac atgagggttg tggagttggg gtggcgtatt ggttgtggag tgcatgaagg
    31561 acgtagtgcc tgctctacgt ctgacttctg ccctcctttc cttgcccacg gacggtgtat
    31621 aacccttgtc gtattcctag tcttaaaact cgagagctcg tccaatgtgt cagccagagc
    31681 gcgtttacac tcaggccacg tcgtcgagat gtatatcatg gcgttccaga agccctggag
    31741 aggcaggacc agtgcggagg ccaggttgag gccgaagatg gggtggccct tgtcgaagaa
    31801 ttgctggacg cgattgacgg tgctgggcac ccagacgatg aagagggcgg cgaacatgag
    31861 gaatgcgact ttgaagtagc cccacgcggc ggcgttgcct tctgctgcgc ggcgccggtt
    31921 gggtgtctta tggctgatgg agaacgattg ggagtgcttg gcgtccgtgg ttgtgtctgc
    31981 ggtacgtggt gggatggtgg agaaagcggt ggctttgtat ccggtgcccg tgcgtggtgc
    32041 gtctgcaggt cgtgccatcg atctggtagg catctggggg agagcagtct cggatacgtc
    32101 tttggtgctc gagaatgagt tgcgcgatgg tggagctacc gaatccgtgt caactgttgt
    32161 tgttttccag ctggattcta tcttgagctc cgtctcgacc ttgatgttgc gaaagtcccc
    32221 cgcggtaaaa ggattagtga tcatggtgcc ttcatcatcg ggtagctttg agaaagaacg
    32281 aagctcccgc cgtttcttga aaatctgccg gccagtggcg atatatatgc acatggtggc
    32341 actgatgata accctgtgtc ctgtcagaaa ctgaaatgtg caaataggat gatgcactta
    32401 ccagatgggt gcgtagaaga aggcaaggcg catccattca ctgtccttag aaacccagca
    32461 ccatatcgta gctggtccta tgaccctgct tttagtcgac ccagtatggt tcatgataat
    32521 gtatgagatg gctatacaac caggagcgcc gtagctgaag aacagatacc acttctcgag
    32581 tcgtcgtagc tgctgagagt tatagccgcg gaagaagacc agcatgacgt tcaaagccat
    32641 gctaaatacc cacaaggtgt ctgccatcat gaacctgacc agattagaac gtgcctggtt
    32701 gtatctgacc ttacttacca ttggattgtt atgccttgga actcgcagag ggttttctgg
    32761 cccattctgt atcccggaaa ggccgacgtg gatacgaggg ttgccatgtt ggtgagcatg
    32821 ttaccgaatg aggcgtagaa caccagccga ttgataggct ttcggaagta gtggaacttg
    32881 aggaaactcg tgatgatgaa gagagatccg aggatagaga gaacgctcat agtcctctct
    32941 gacacctgga cggccagcag ctggcgagcg tcaagagcca tgatgaagta atgtgtatcg
    33001 gtagggtatc gcctcaagcg tgtgaggtac agtgggccct agagcgacca aggccgtgca
    33061 agtgggtgat atcccgcact ctgttcaagc gaacgaatgc ataggctcgt gcgtgagctg
    33121 gatatcaaat tgtggtggct tttggaacga agtgtgtgtt gatagtgcgc gcccgatagt
    33181 gtcgtaccga atccaactcc gagtcctaca tatatgacgc tggggattga agctgcagtt
    33241 tgtcgcgtat ctacgtgtca ctggcgagcg acaagggcga cacgctagat ttttcggtca
    33301 ctgccaaacg tgaagcacgt tgctggacag gtgggcacgt ggattgacga cacgcgcgac
    33361 ccggaatgta ggttgtgagt gctagtgtcg cgattgcagg ccaccgtcag gttcgaaggt
    33421 aaagtaaact ataccgggtg gaatactgtg tggtggagaa gtccgtttgc gccaggtagc
    33481 acaggcagga ttggtgaaac tggtgccttg gtgggggttg agtgctgtgc tacacgccag
    33541 gtcaatgggc aatgtaacaa aggctaggcg gttgttgaca aagagaccgg gaggggcttc
    33601 acgtacagaa tagacagaca gagagcgtac gaaattatta cctgccttgt gacacatata
    33661 tacagaccac agcgccccgt cccttccgcc tggaagcagc cgttggtcgc gtaacataag
    33721 cccccgtctg cacgccatca gcatcatctg aaagcgaaca atgcattcat gagcctatag
    33781 ctgtgcgtgg gcgtcgagag gcttgcatcg gggtaggctg agtgtactcg tcgtgccatt
    33841 atagctgcac cctgggcaaa ctatagcaac cgctaaccag gatctcgtag aacaaaggga
    33901 taggtggatc agtcatccat gccacgcccg ttgttcgagg acaagagaac cgaaatccgg
    33961 gacgttttgg agactggcgc cctcgtggcg gaagaaagcc attgtggttg gttgtgatcg
    34021 gcaatgtcgc gcctgtcagc gcgggcactc ccacctattc ttatccgcct gacaggtgca
    34081 tgtagcaact cagcttctct cacggccacc tttaatcatc gtcttagact tgtgcgacca
    34141 tacatcctat tgaaaattca gtgccggaag acagcgcgcg ctcctcgtgc aaggtacatc
    34201 tcgcacgccg ctccgaaact ggacattcca cagcacatgc atcggcaaag cattaccggg
    34261 ttgcaatacg aaactttacc acatgtacag agggacgtgc tcagtcatat cgcggggcgt
    34321 tcatctcgtg ggttgctggg gctatgtcat ctcctagacc ctatcacgtc tcctgccgag
    34381 acaccaacat cgcttgcccc agtgcacagt ggccccatct tcccgttgtc gcgtgtatcg
    34441 gagattcaca taccaactta gtcatagcga gaggggaggc tgttcaatgg catggcgccg
    34501 acgtccctcg agatctcgcc agtaattgac gattcggctc tggacaccag gcacgcctgt
    34561 ggtcagatcg cttttcaccg ctatcctgat tgttgagaac tgcaaaagca ctccctttgt
    34621 gacgatagga gtattcgtgc aggacggacc gtcgtctgac agcgtcattg ggcggattcc
    34681 aggagtctgg attgcaggga acgcttacga ttttgctacc ctgctcatag aggccggcct
    34741 tacccagatt cgcagaatac cccgcataac atttaacgtc gccgtcgaac ccctgggtac
    34801 atatatccag ggtctgatac cttggtacct gaatacccgc aaccgaatgt ttgtttgtac
    34861 gcaagcggtg tgaccgtgcg acggcatgaa gcatcataag cgaataccca agtggttaga
    34921 gataccgaga taccctacga ccaggctctg ggagtggttc aaagaaacca atgaggcacg
    34981 tctcaaacga gggatgaact acgtctgtcc caaaacacca cggccgcacg cagccacctt
    35041 caatttgcaa gctgactagt tttcgtcctc aatgcctttg ttcttgctta ttacgtacag
    35101 tccggatcct cgaagacgtc gtggcatgtt tcatgaagcg gggctacctg aggattcagg
    35161 aacgctttcc cacgtgctga ctgtaaacat gtgcttgtgg atcactgtca cttgcataag
    35221 ttttagcagg ggtcgttatt cacgccacac tctctgtgca ggatcacact tgcggctttt
    35281 cctattggca ctgtcattat aggctcaaac aatttgcagc gaatgaggaa atatcttccc
    35341 aacgtgtttt tcactggcgt ggtatcgaca tggccagaag ttgaactcca atcacggcga
    35401 cgccgaagtt acagatggtg agaacgagag ggacaacaac cggaagagaa gaaaacaaag
    35461 agcactgtgt tcatccaagc agattcatta ctcgttcaat catcgtcggg atgacctagt
    35521 gactccatcc tcccaccagc caatagcaac cccctccaca ctgcctccat aaaacagaat
    35581 atcaccaaaa caccacccca aacacaacag cagaaacctt acatcccaca agaaccccct
    35641 cacccctcca ccacccccgc ctccctcctc tgcctcccac taatcaaata caacgtcgcc
    35701 ctaacatcca acaacggatc cgcactcccc tccaccccct ccaccctcgg caccggatca
    35761 aaaataatcc ccttctcccc tttcaaactc tcctcctccc cctccacccg ctcaaccctc
    35821 acctccccca actccaccac ctccctctcc tcaggccaca ccaccgtcgc atcatccgcg
    35881 cgatccccct cccccgcaac ctgcgccttt agcttaaaca aaatggcgcc ctccctctgc
    35941 agcctcggcg ccaactcctc gaacaaatac cccgcggatt taccctccag ctccgccgca
    36001 gcgtaactct gcaccccagc cacaggctca aaccggtacc gaaccaccgt ccttttcccc
    36061 tcgccattcg taaacacgta cgcattcacc cccaataccg cgccgtcgca aagctgaccg
    36121 gactcggctt cggcgcctcc aggaacgtcc tcgtctcagg gtgctgcgcc aggaacgcgg
    36181 ggaccgcatc ccctcccgcg ccaatcgcct ggagtaagcc gaggaaatcc tcgcccgtgc
    36241 gcacggggaa gtgcggcgtc gagtgcgcga tgatatccgt gtgtcgtctc tttccgtcct
    36301 ggccgtcggg gaggtggaag cggagggcga tgccgcgggg gttggagttt gggtctgtgt
    36361 ctgggattgc ggggaggccg gtggaggagg agaagcggag ggtgattggg gtggaggggc
    36421 ggcgaagtgg ggggctgtgg agagggatgg ggcggttgga gagggggtga atgtcccggt
    36481 gaggaggtgg ccttttgcgt gggcggggcg gaaggattgg gagtttgggg gttgggcggt
    36541 gcggagggcg gcgacgaggg aggtggatgt ttcgaggact ttggggtttt gtgagagggg
    36601 cattgtggtg tgggattgga ttgttttgag cttgaggggt gcttggtgga gttgggtgga
    36661 tggttggtgg gcgctggtgg gagcctcctc atatatgttc atgcgtccat ggaaactctc
    36721 tctctctctc tctctcttct tcctgccccc gctatgcctt tcattaatca tcgataccgt
    36781 gcttccaaat acccctcctt gcatgatcct tagctatcac gaaacaaacg aaggtggcta
    36841 cgcaggtctg cactagtcta atcggctgcc tataattcgt cagcacgagc attacgccag
    36901 cttactcatg ttccacgcct cactacatca aggagtgcat gttgattaat cgtgcgcctt
    36961 ccggttatat aagcagccct ctagggttct ggatgtggaa attgcgtcat gggggtatct
    37021 aatgtctgcg cagggtggat gaggttactt tgagaatgtt ggacattgta ctttggaata
    37081 gtgcattaac cgctggatgc taaagcattg aatctaaacc accatacccg tgatggacca
    37141 agcaattcaa aagctggata gaacttgctt caggtatgcc caacaatagt agtataaata
    37201 taaagcacac gcagagggac aacgcaggca gcgaatactc caaaacgcca ggctttctcg
    37261 tgatccacat gatattctcc tcctctgatg ccgagtttga tgaattgtga aaagagagcg
    37321 aaaagcggtc catgcctgcg tgataataaa atatggtacc gggaattatc ggatggtttc
    37381 aatgtcccca gtgcgagtag tgtggcatct agtgtggcgg tggcggtcca tgaggccatg
    37441 gaggcggtag cagtaaatcc cgggggttca cgtacaaaga aggacctgtg agcagcgcat
    37501 tagcgcatcg agactcccac aaacggcatc aagtcagtgc tcagtaggca ccttgtggaa
    37561 cttggtagcc acccatctga gcttgctgag cttgtgcctg cgcagctgcc atggcctgag
    37621 catgctgctg ttgtcgctgt gggaggtcgt tgaaccaagg gtggttaagt gcagttgcgg
    37681 cagatatcct catctcgggc cgaagttgaa gcatgctgtt gaggaggcta attccaacct
    37741 ggtcgatctg gggtaggatg tggcgaaggt cttgggttgc atatacaggg aagttggctt
    37801 tgtactcggg gaactgcgag atgcctggcc acgagcgttc cgagggcgtt cccatgagtc
    37861 ggaaaatctt ctgcagctgg tcctcgttcg tagtgcccgg gaacagcggc ctgcctgtgt
    37921 acatctcggc catgatgcag cctgcagacc agatgtcgat acttgtgcta taagtgcggc
    37981 tacctagcag gacgtccggt gcacgatacc acagcgtgac gacctcgttc gagaaggtgt
    38041 taacgggaat gccaaaggct cgcgcaagac caaagtcggc caatttgagc acgcccctgg
    38101 tgttgatgag caagttctgc ggcttgagat cgcgatgcag aaccctattc tcgtggcaga
    38161 aagctatacc cttgagcaga tgatacatga aggatttgat ggtgggcggg tcgagggcgc
    38221 cccggtcgcc gcgcgcgtcc atgtacttct tgaggtcctt gtccatgtac tcgaagacca
    38281 acatcagctt gttctcggtg tggataacgt cgtgcagcaa gacgatgttc tcgtgcttca
    38341 attccttcat aagggatatc tcacggatgg ccgtcgacgg ggtgccctcc tctgagtcca
    38401 ggtggatctc cttgagggcg acgagttcgc ctgtctggcg gttgcggccc ttgaacacct
    38461 gcgcacagtc agcccgaatg cccgacgaca tggccatggt ggccttggta gctgcggatg
    38521 cgtacggtgg cataggtgcc ctcccccagc ttctcgagct gctggaagga gctggggtgt
    38581 cgccggttgt ccatggtggg cgggaagggt gctgtgtgac cgccgccgag gttgcggatg
    38641 ctgatagacg agtcggtgcg gttggcgacg gagagggtgc ctgcgtgggt cgggcggagc
    38701 ttgctgggcg gcggacggct cgtgtgctgc ggatcccaga gtatggcgct cgcagagatg
    38761 agctcgttgg cgatgcgcag ctggggaggg gtcgagtggg cggcgggggc ggagtcgggg
    38821 gagggctgtg gttgggccgt tgttgcagtg ggaagcgttg cagcgtcccc gggcttcgac
    38881 gtctatatag ttttgcgggt cctagtgaat agctccaggg ctgcgacgat cgggcgtgtt
    38941 ggcgctggtg gatgagtcgg tggccaggtt ggtggggctc gaaggcgcct agaagacccc
    39001 gtttcgcgct tgcccatgcc aatcacgcct ccccgtgcct cgccgccgta aatagacggc
    39061 agagaggcat ggggcgtccc ttgggttgct ctgccggggc aatacatagg tagtcggcac
    39121 atgggtacgg gtatgtcgtt ggacagaggg cctgcccggt agagtggtgg tcaaggctct
    39181 tcttctctat gcgccagggc gctcaaggga ccgggggtac tcaatgaagt cccttggttt
    39241 gctcagctgg ggaaatactc aacacatggc cacgagtgtg ccgttgggca aaggggtctg
    39301 gtaaggtgtt cgtcaaagtc tttctttatg cgttagggcg ctgagtgacc ggcctcctgg
    39361 tcttcgtctt atgcttttat ttcgccgtgc aactccatgt tcatcctgga gaggctatat
    39421 ccacggcgct gcaacagtgt taagtgtagg aagatcagct acaaacatga atatgctttg
    39481 tgtgtgttct caattctatc tacagaaaga gccagtcgtc ccaaagcgga atgaccatca
    39541 catggttcta tccattccaa ggttataccc acaagcaccc cgagctagaa gcccatctac
    39601 acggcatcca actcctctag cccagtctac ctctcggcta taataagtac acccatatct
    39661 gcacagagca gaattgtaga tacagtcagt acctggggat gtgctagcgc tgatgcgcac
    39721 tgcttgcggt tgcgggtagc tgcatgacaa gggcaaccct gtccgtctgg acgtccacat
    39781 ggcaagcaca aatcgcgggc gcagagcaaa ttcacacact gcagccacct gcaaacacgg
    39841 gtgagcctgc agacgcactg cggaaaggac tcgttgctga atagcgtgcc agcggagcaa
    39901 tgtgcgtggt gggggacagc tagtggagct ttggaagctt aggcggtctg tcacagcagc
    39961 ttcgtcatcc aaagaatacc acaacgtccc gcgacatctc cagcctgtga aagcgcaatg
    40021 cttgcacgcc tcttctgcca ccgccttcag cctgaacgcg taccgcccga ttgattttcc
    40081 ttcctggccg ctccgtgcgc cacccttcac ttccctcccc tctctggcca ctcaccatca
    40141 tttatctgac ctaacttctt gtttgcggcg tggatcaccc aggtcaccgc acaccaactc
    40201 gaccacctag gtgccccaag cgggcacggc actgctgccg tcatgaaata caccgtctat
    40261 gatcgcctgt tgaggcgcga agttgccgca tcccggacca agccttattc aagcgtgctt
    40321 ggcttgtatg gtgatagaca atgggtgcag gacatggata tcgtcaacga gcttgagggt
    40381 cacaacggat gtgtcaacgc tctatggtat ggaatctctc cacgaaccga gtcttccgtg
    40441 atactgactg ctttagctgg tcaacatccg gccgcttgct ggcttcaggc tccgacgatc
    40501 accgaattaa tatacatgcc taccaacccg aatcatctac atcgcagttc agtcttacca
    40561 cctcgatctt gacaggccac cagaccaaca tcttctccgt caagttcatg ccgtactcga
    40621 acgataggac gatagtctcc gccaccgatg atgtgaggat attcgacatt gagcactcgg
    40681 gacattctgc ctttggttct actgccccac gtcaacccca agggactagg ccccggcttg
    40741 gaatacacgg cgtgcgcgat ggagtgacgc tgacggaagg ggacaccaat gcgaaggcgt
    40801 ttcaatgtca caaggacacg gtgaaacgga ttgtaaccga ggatacgcct ttctattttc
    40861 tcacttgctc tgaagacggc gacgtaaggc aatgggacat acggcaaccg tcaagagtct
    40921 atccacctca gcgagacagc atgatgccga gctgggctgc cggtactgat gcgtccgaca
    40981 atgttcctga cccgctcatc tcatacagcc ggtatcgtct tgatctcaac accgtatctt
    41041 gttcgccttc gcagccccat tatatagctc ttggaggcgc ccatctccat tgtttcctac
    41101 atgatcgacg tatgctagga agagataagc tcaacgaacg tggtgctaag ctgcccagcc
    41161 ctgcagcacg aagtcaacac gatgatgaat tgatgggcaa agctactcag tgtgtcaaaa
    41221 gttcgctccg aatgggcagc agcgaatgaa acgtagtgac aacgggcaca tcactgcctg
    41281 caagatcagt gatgccaatc caaacgagct cgtggtcagt tggtcagggg atcacatcta
    41341 cagcttcgac atcatgagga gcccagatgc atctgaagaa gctcaagaat cgggtgtatc
    41401 cgctggaccc tctaagcacc gtgtaaagga cacaagccgc aaacgaaagc gaccaaagtc
    41461 tagcgtcctt tcccaagacg gtgccaatag agctgaatca cgccaacgta ctcgaagccc
    41521 tgaagagagt ttggcactgc gtgtcaacta tgccaatggc caaagcgaag agattcgcgt
    41581 tgagcccctc aagagcctct ttcacccagt gaagcagcgg ctattcagga aaccgatcat
    41641 tatcgtatcg caaaaactac gatcggactt ctacctaaat tattcaatct tcctgaaggg
    41701 agggaaaatt tcgatcctga tagtcccgct gcacacaaac caacattcac ttcgatcctt
    41761 ggcttcgtgg cttctgtgct accagatatg gatgacatat ccaggacctg gcgttaccct
    41821 gtcgatccta gtcccattga cgtcgccgtg cagaacaagc tacgggagca gcggggttct
    41881 ttccgtcgtt ttgtgcaagc cgcaggaact cttgctcgtg tccttggggg tcagctacga
    41941 acgggcggta atgcgaacgc tgtcgtcgct cagtatttcg cctctataca gcatgctcct
    42001 agtgaacggc aaataccacc acgcgaacaa tttacgtatg acttcctcaa agccattctc
    42061 ctatggctgg acggcggtgt tcaatcggtg attgacggct tctcgagccc cagttcgagt
    42121 tctcgtatgc cacttccccc agacgccgat agcgacgcaa ttgacgagat ccttatcccc
    42181 tatctactcg agatagcgag cgacaaccct atcatcaacg tagacgcgtc aagatttgag
    42241 gctgatgaga caagagtcct atattcgtct gaaaaagctg ccgtgattgc tttctccaga
    42301 gcagtgaaag taccgtttgt cgatctaatc ggatcacatg aatccacttc cggcgaaggg
    42361 tccgcagggg aagctccagg acaagaccgc acggcggcag taagaaattg ggcgttcaag
    42421 attggcaggg gttgttgttg aatgtttcga aagacgttcg ttttgctaac gtggaccggg
    42481 cgtttggcgg ccgtggagtt gcagattcga gtgttcaagc tgaagaaagt gagcaacgac
    42541 agcgacagga agacattgat cctctcgcag aagacgatgc tattgtcgac gccgaaatcg
    42601 tgagccgggc ttggaatgag cgaacgacca cagaatcaat ttccgacgtg accccaacta
    42661 cagcactttt ggatgaagat ggtaacgcca atgtgacggg tcagtcggca gaggaagttg
    42721 ttgaagagga ggaagaagaa caagaaattg aagacgaaga tgacgacgaa gaagagtcgg
    42781 acggcgacgt tggcttagaa gatgaggatg acgaattcgc acacatcgat gaagatggtc
    42841 tggcccgcac gcttagcggg cgtgtattgt ggcgctctga tttcgaccgc agctatctcc
    42901 ggtcacgtgt cgagtcggac gtcccctgtt cgccacatac gcgtgtctat actgggcatt
    42961 gcaatgttcg aaccgttaag gatgtcaact tcttcggtaa aaacgacgaa tatgtagtca
    43021 gtggcagcga ttgtgggcac cttttcatat gggataggaa gacggctcaa ctcgtaaata
    43081 ttctggaagg cgatggcgaa gttgtgaacg taattcaagg taagcaccct aactaggttc
    43141 ctttcaagac cacgcacgtg ctaaaaccag taggccatcc atacgaacct accatggccg
    43201 tttcaggtat tgatcacacc atcaaggtat tctcaccaga tacagccgca cagcgcaacg
    43261 ctcggaaggg gatcggtgtt cattcagccg accgtggcct atccagcctt ggtttcagac
    43321 ggagacgaag accacgaaga ccttccgcga cctcggcctc tgagttgact cgcgatgctt
    43381 cccttagtga agacgatgac gacgacgatg atgccgaagt aactgaagat g
//
